# Supplementary material for: A genetic platform for a biocementation bacterium
Source: bioRxiv preprint, doi:10.64898/2025.12.05.692644, version 1 (2025-12-06)
Supplement: Plasmid Sequences [file 692644_file03.zip › Sporosarcina Plasmid Vectors/Transposon plasmids/pGLU_425.gb]

LOCUS       pGLU_425                5697 bp ds-DNA     circular     30-APR-2025
DEFINITION  .
FEATURES             Location/Qualifiers
     prokaryote p... complement(352..803)
                     /label="PermC"
                     /ApEinfo_revcolor="#faac61"
                     /ApEinfo_fwdcolor="#faac61"
     RBS             complement(473..483)
                     /label="bsRBS"
                     /ApEinfo_revcolor="#b7e6d7"
                     /ApEinfo_fwdcolor="#b7e6d7"
     misc_feature    804..833
                     /label="F primer binding"
                     /ApEinfo_revcolor="#d6b295"
                     /ApEinfo_fwdcolor="#d6b295"
     Primer site     804..833
                     /label="F-skpp-asm-15-mer-2x"
                     /ApEinfo_revcolor="#f58a5e"
                     /ApEinfo_fwdcolor="#f58a5e"
     Barcode         838..857
                     /label=">skpp-1-F sk20mer-10787"
                     /ApEinfo_revcolor="#faac61"
                     /ApEinfo_fwdcolor="#faac61"
     Barcode         838..857
                     /label="BC.0001"
                     /ApEinfo_revcolor="#c6c9d1"
                     /ApEinfo_fwdcolor="#c6c9d1"
     Primer site     881..910
                     /label="R-skpp-asm-15-mer-2x"
                     /ApEinfo_revcolor="#f58a5e"
                     /ApEinfo_fwdcolor="#f58a5e"
     misc_feature    complement(881..910)
                     /label="R primer binding"
                     /ApEinfo_revcolor="#d6b295"
                     /ApEinfo_fwdcolor="#d6b295"
     miscellaneous   911..940
                     /label="Himar_RE"
                     /ApEinfo_revcolor="#faac61"
                     /ApEinfo_fwdcolor="#faac61"
     miscellaneous   complement(911..940)
                     /label="Himar_LE"
                     /ApEinfo_revcolor="#faac61"
                     /ApEinfo_fwdcolor="#faac61"
     terminator      941..1001
                     /label="L3S2P21"
                     /ApEinfo_revcolor="#c6c9d1"
                     /ApEinfo_fwdcolor="#c6c9d1"
     Promoter        1002..1501
                     /label="p10410"
                     /ApEinfo_revcolor="#b1ff67"
                     /ApEinfo_fwdcolor="#b1ff67"
     CDS             1502..2548
                     /label="Himar_Tnp"
                     /ApEinfo_revcolor="#f58a5e"
                     /ApEinfo_fwdcolor="#f58a5e"
     prokaryote t... 2553..2733
                     /label="TAmarelleT9"
                     /ApEinfo_revcolor="#f58a5e"
                     /ApEinfo_fwdcolor="#f58a5e"
     miscellaneous   2734..2979
                     /label="oriT"
                     /ApEinfo_revcolor="#84b0dc"
                     /ApEinfo_fwdcolor="#84b0dc"
     miscellaneous   complement(2988..3027)
                     /label="UNS1"
                     /ApEinfo_revcolor="#9eafd2"
                     /ApEinfo_fwdcolor="#9eafd2"
     prokaryote t... complement(3028..3057)
                     /label="L2U5H11"
                     /ApEinfo_revcolor="#f8d3a9"
                     /ApEinfo_fwdcolor="#f8d3a9"
     primer_bind     complement(3110..3126)
                     /label="M13 fwd"
                     /ApEinfo_revcolor="#d59687"
                     /ApEinfo_fwdcolor="#d59687"
     primer_bind     complement(3110..3127)
                     /label="M13-fwd"
                     /ApEinfo_revcolor="#85dae9"
                     /ApEinfo_fwdcolor="#85dae9"
     promoter        3240..3344
                     /label="Pamp"
                     /ApEinfo_revcolor="#faac61"
                     /ApEinfo_fwdcolor="#faac61"
     CDS             3345..4205
                     /label="AmpR"
                     /ApEinfo_revcolor="#f58a5e"
                     /ApEinfo_fwdcolor="#f58a5e"
     misc_feature    4306..4326
                     /label="Gateway recomb1"
                     /ApEinfo_revcolor="#f58a5e"
                     /ApEinfo_fwdcolor="#f58a5e"
     misc_recomb     4306..4326
                     /label="attB1"
                     /ApEinfo_revcolor="#c7b0e3"
                     /ApEinfo_fwdcolor="#c7b0e3"
     ORI             complement(4462..4850)
                     /label="R6K ORI"
                     /ApEinfo_revcolor="#f58a5e"
                     /ApEinfo_fwdcolor="#f58a5e"
     primer_bind     5040..5056
                     /label="M13 rev"
                     /ApEinfo_revcolor="#c7b0e3"
                     /ApEinfo_fwdcolor="#c7b0e3"
     primer_bind     5040..5060
                     /label="M13-rev"
                     /ApEinfo_revcolor="#85dae9"
                     /ApEinfo_fwdcolor="#85dae9"
     prokaryote p... complement(5113..5144)
                     /label="L2U8H11"
                     /ApEinfo_revcolor="#75c6a9"
                     /ApEinfo_fwdcolor="#75c6a9"
     miscellaneous   complement(5145..5184)
                     /label="UNSX"
                     /ApEinfo_revcolor="#9eafd2"
                     /ApEinfo_fwdcolor="#9eafd2"
     miscellaneous   5193..5222
                     /label="Himar_LE"
                     /ApEinfo_revcolor="#faac61"
                     /ApEinfo_fwdcolor="#faac61"
     miscellaneous   complement(5193..5222)
                     /label="Himar_RE"
                     /ApEinfo_revcolor="#faac61"
                     /ApEinfo_fwdcolor="#faac61"
     prokaryote t... complement(5223..5308)
                     /label="TermC"
                     /ApEinfo_revcolor="#f8d3a9"
                     /ApEinfo_fwdcolor="#f8d3a9"
ORIGIN
        1 TCAAAAACAA TTTTGCGTAT TATATCCGTA CTTATGTTAT AAGGTATATT ACCATATATT
       61 TTATAGGATT GGTTTTTAGG AAATTTAAAC TGCAATATAT CCTTGTTTAA AACTTGGAAA
      121 TTATCGTGAT CAACAAGTTT ATTTTCTGTA GTTTTGCATA ATTTATGGTC TATTTCAATG
      181 GCAGTTACGA AATTACACCT CTTTACTAAT TCAAGGGTAA AATGGCCTTT TCCTGAGCCG
      241 ATTTCAAAGA TATTATCATG TTCATTTAAT CTTATGTTTG TCATAATCTT GTCGATATTA
      301 TGCTTAGAAG TAATAAAGTT TTGACTGTGT TTTATATTTT TCTCGTTCAT TTATAACCCT
      361 CTTTAATTTG GTTATATGAA TTTTGCTTAT TAACGATTCA TTATAACCAC TTATTTTTTG
      421 TTTGGTTGAT AATGAACTGT GCTGATTACA AAAATACTAA AAATGCCCAT ATTTTTTCCT
      481 CCTTATAAAA TTAGTATAAT TATAGCACGA CCTCTGATAA ATATGAACAT GATGAGTGAT
      541 CGTTAAATTT ATACTGCAAT CGGATGCGAT TATTGAATAA AAGATATGAG AGATTTATCT
      601 AATTTCTTTT TTCTTGTAAA AAAAGAAAGT TCTTAAAGGT TTTATAGTTT TGGTCGTAGA
      661 GCACACGGTT TAACGACTTA ATTACGAAGT AAATAAGTCT AGTGTGTTAG ACTTTATGAA
      721 ATCTATATAC GTTTATATAT ATTTATTATC CGGAGGTGTA GCATGTCTCA TTCAATTTTG
      781 AGGGTTGCCA GAGTTAAAGG ATCGGGTCAC GCGTAGGACG CGTCGAGTAG GGTAATGATA
      841 TAGATGCCGT CCTAGCGGCA nnnnnnnnnn nnnnnnnnnn GTTCCGCAGC CACACGCCGT
      901 GTGAAGCTGG TAGACCGGGG ACTTATCATC CAACCTGTTA CTCGGTACCA AATTCCAGAA
      961 AAGAGGCCTC CCGAAAGGGG GGCCTTTTTT CGTTTTGGTC CTGGCAATGG ACAGGTTCTT
     1021 CTTTTCGGGA ATTTGGCAAT TCATTAAGCA AAATGTATAC CATTAGAATT ATTTTGTGCT
     1081 ATCATGTAGA ATGGTAGTTT CGAAGGTGAA TAGAATATAC CTATAAATCC TTCCTTTATT
     1141 TTATATAGAA GCTAGTATTT TAGTTGGACT AAAGAGACAG TTCTGTATAT ACATACTTTT
     1201 TGCCAGTTCA AAGACCAAAA AAAGTTTTAG AATCCGTTCA TGATTAATCG GCGTAAATTT
     1261 GGAGTTACAT ACGAGCAAAG TATCCATCTT TAAGTAAAGA TTAAGCAGAC GCAAATGAAT
     1321 GTGATTCGGT ATCATGAAGG ATTAATAATA TTTTACTAGT ATTAAAATGA AAATAAGTAG
     1381 CAATATAAGC GTAAAACATT ATTGTGATTT TTTAAAAGAA AATGTCGAAA AAAGAAGGGT
     1441 TTTTGAATAT AATCTCGAAA TTAGGTAATA TGGCGAGAAA TGAGTAGGAA ATGGTGATTG
     1501 AATGGAAAAA AAGGAATTTC GTGTTTTGAT AAAATACTGT TTTCTGAAGG GAAAAAATAC
     1561 AGTGGAAGCA AAAACTTGGC TTGATAATGA GTTTCCGGAC TCTGCCCCAG GGAAATCAAC
     1621 AATAATTGAT TGGTATGCAA AATTCAAGCG TGGTGAAATG AGCACGGAGG ACGGTGAACG
     1681 CAGTGGACGC CCGAAAGAGG TGGTTACCGA CGAAAACATC AAAAAAATCC ACAAAATGAT
     1741 TTTGAATGAC CGTAAAATGA AGTTGATCGA GATAGCAGAG GCCTTAAAGA TATCAAAGGA
     1801 ACGTGTTGGT CATATCATTC ATCAATATTT GGATATGCGG AAGCTCTGTG CGAAATGGGT
     1861 GCCGCGCGAG CTCACATTTG ACCAAAAACA ACGACGTGTT GATGATTCTA AGCGGTGTTT
     1921 GCAGCTGTTA ACTCGTAATA CACCCGAGTT TTTCCGTCGA TATGTGACAA TGGATGAAAC
     1981 ATGGCTCCAT CACTACACTC CTGAGTCCAA TCGACAGTCG GCTGAGTGGA CAGCGACCGG
     2041 TGAACCGTCT CCGAAGCGTG GAAAGACTCA AAAGTCCGCT GGCAAAGTAA TGGCCTCTGT
     2101 TTTTTGGGAT GCGCATGGAA TAATTTTTAT CGATTATCTT GAGAAGGGAA AAACCATCAA
     2161 CAGTGACTAT TATATGGCGT TATTGGAGCG TTTGAAGGTC GAAATCGCGG CAAAACGGCC
     2221 CCACATGAAG AAGAAAAAAG TGTTGTTCCA CCAAGACAAC GCACCGTGCC ACAAGTCATT
     2281 GAGAACGATG GCAAAAATTC ATGAATTGGG CTTCGAATTG CTTCCCCACC CGCCGTATTC
     2341 TCCAGATCTG GCCCCCAGCG ACTTTTTCTT GTTCTCAGAC CTCAAAAGGA TGCTCGCAGG
     2401 GAAAAAATTT GGCTGCAATG AAGAGGTGAT CGCCGAAACT GAGGCCTATT TTGAGGCAAA
     2461 ACCGAAGGAG TACTACCAAA ATGGTATCAA AAAATTGGAA GGTCGTTATA ATCGTTGTAT
     2521 CGCTCTTGAA GGGAACTATG TTGAATAAGC TTGGAATCTC CTTCTCGCCT CTTTCGCTGA
     2581 ACACGAAAGC GAATCCGTTC AGCACACACT TTACGATATG GCGCAAAAAG TCCTCGGCTG
     2641 CGTGCCGGAA GTGAAAGACA TCCACCTCAC CATGCCCAAC AAGCATTGCC TGCTCGTGGA
     2701 CCTGTCCCGC TTCGGTCAGG ACAATCCCAA CGACTTTTCC GCTGCATAAC CCTGCTTCGG
     2761 GGTCATTATA GCGATTTTTT CGGTATATCC ATCCTTTTTC GCACGATATA CAGGATTTTG
     2821 CCAAAGGGTT CGTGTAGACT TTCCTTGGTG TATCCAACGG CGTCAGCCGG GCAGGATAGG
     2881 TGAAGTAGGC CCACCCGCGA GCGGGTGTTC CTTCTTCACT GTCCCTTATT CGCACCTGGC
     2941 GGTGCTCAAC GGGAATCCTG CTCTGCGAGG CTGGCCGTAC TCCTTCGGAG ACGAGACGAG
     3001 ACAGCCTGAG AATGGATGCG AGTAATGATA CAACAATAGC GTGCTGTTCG CACGCTAAGG
     3061 TCAGGCGGAA TGGCACTTCC TTATTCCAGA TGCGTGCGGA TTATGCATGA CTGGCCGTCG
     3121 TTTTACAACG TCGTGACTGG GAAAACCCTG GCGCTTGTGG TGGATCACAG TTATTGGAGA
     3181 CTTCCTTGGC CGTACGATGG GTTTTGTTTC AGGTATCTGG CACTTTTCGG GGAAATGTGC
     3241 GCGGAACCCC TATTTGTTTA TTTTTCTAAA TACATTCAAA TATGTATCCG CTCATGAGAC
     3301 AATAACCCTG ATAAATGCTT CAATAATATT GAAAAAGGAA GAGTATGAGT ATTCAACATT
     3361 TCCGTGTCGC CCTTATTCCC TTTTTTGCGG CATTTTGCCT TCCTGTTTTT GCTCACCCAG
     3421 AAACGCTGGT GAAAGTAAAA GATGCTGAAG ATCAGTTGGG TGCACGAGTG GGTTACATCG
     3481 AACTGGATCT CAACAGCGGT AAGATCCTTG AGAGTTTTCG CCCCGAAGAA CGTTTTCCAA
     3541 TGATGAGCAC TTTTAAAGTT CTGCTATGTG GCGCGGTATT ATCCCGTATT GACGCCGGGC
     3601 AAGAGCAACT CGGTCGCCGC ATACACTATT CTCAGAATGA CTTGGTTGAG TACTCACCAG
     3661 TCACAGAAAA GCATCTTACG GATGGCATGA CAGTAAGAGA ATTATGCAGT GCTGCCATAA
     3721 CCATGAGTGA TAACACTGCG GCCAACTTAC TTCTGACAAC GATCGGAGGA CCGAAGGAGC
     3781 TAACCGCTTT TTTGCACAAC ATGGGGGATC ATGTAACTCG CCTTGATCGT TGGGAACCGG
     3841 AGCTGAATGA AGCCATACCA AACGACGAGC GTGACACCAC GATGCCTGTA GCAATGGCAA
     3901 CAACGTTGCG CAAACTATTA ACTGGCGAAC TACTTACTCT AGCTTCCCGG CAACAATTAA
     3961 TAGACTGGAT GGAGGCGGAT AAAGTTGCAG GACCACTTCT GCGCTCGGCC CTTCCGGCTG
     4021 GCTGGTTTAT TGCTGATAAA TCTGGAGCCG GTGAGCGTGG CTCTCGCGGT ATCATTGCAG
     4081 CACTGGGGCC AGATGGTAAG CCCTCCCGTA TCGTAGTTAT CTACACGACG GGGAGTCAGG
     4141 CAACTATGGA TGAACGAAAT AGACAGATCG CTGAGATAGG TGCCTCACTG ATTAAGCATT
     4201 GGTAACTGTC AGACCAAGTT TACTCATATA TACTTTAGAT TGATTTAAAA CTTCATTTTT
     4261 AATTTAAAAG GATCTAGGTG AAGATCCTTG AATTGCCATT ATCAACAAGT TTGTACAAAA
     4321 AAGCAGGCTC CGAATTGGTA TCACGAGGAC GATTTGAAGC CCCCTACCCA TTTACGCTGA
     4381 CTTGACGGGA CGGCGGCTTT GTTGAATAGA GCGTCAGACC CCGTAGAAAA GATCAAAGGA
     4441 TCTTCGGCCG GCCGGCGCGC CGATCTGAAG ATCAGCAGTT CAACCTGTTG ATAGTACGTA
     4501 CTAAGCTCTC ATGTTTCACG TACTAAGCTC TCATGTTTAA CGTACTAAGC TCTCATGTTT
     4561 AACGAACTAA ACCCTCATGG CTAACGTACT AAGCTCTCAT GGCTAACGTA CTAAGCTCTC
     4621 ATGTTTCACG TACTAAGCTC TCATGTTTGA ACAATAAAAT TAATATAAAT CAGCAACTTA
     4681 AATAGCCTCT AAGGTTTTAA GTTTTATAAG AAAAAAAAGA ATATATAAGG CTTTTAAAGC
     4741 CTTTAAGGTT TAACGGTTGT GGACAACAAG CCAGGGATGT AACGCACTGA GAAGCCCTTA
     4801 GAGCCTCTCA AAGCAATTTT GAGTGACACA GGAACACTTA ACGGCTGACA TGGGGCGCGC
     4861 CCAGCTGTAA CGCCAGCAAC GCGGCCTTTT TACGGTTCCT GGCCTTTTGC TGGCCTTTTG
     4921 CTCACATGTT CTTTCCAGCG ACATATGCCA TACGCCGAAC TGAACTCCAC CTAATGTCTT
     4981 GGAGATTGTC GGATAGCGCG GAATAGGATT GTGCCCTCTG AGCGGATAAC AATTTCACAC
     5041 AGGAAACAGC TATGACCATG ACACATGCAT CCACCATCGC AGACTTATCA TCACTGAGCC
     5101 TCCACCTAGC CTATACAACA ATAGCGTGCG TGGTTAGCAC GCTAGGTGGA AGGGCTCGGA
     5161 GTTGTGGTAA TCTATGTATC CTGGGGTTAG CGTAACAGGT TGGATGATAA GTCCCCGGTC
     5221 TAGCCGACTG CGCAAAAGAC ATAATCGATT CACAAAAAAT AGGCACACGA AAAACAAGTT
     5281 AAGGGATGCA GTTTATGCAT CCCTTAACAA GCTTACTTAT TAAATAATTT ATAGCTATTG
     5341 AAAAGAGATA AGAATTGTTC AAAGCTAATA TTGTTTAAAT CGTCAATTCC TGCATGTTTT
     5401 AAGGAATTGT TAAATTGATT TTTTGTAAAT ATTTTCTTGT ATTCTTTGTT AACCCATTTC
     5461 ATAACGAAAT AATTATACTT TTGTTTATCT TTGTGTGATA TTCTTGATTT TTTTCTACTT
     5521 AATCTGATAA GTGAGCTATT CACTTTAGGT TTAGGATGAA AATATTCTCT TGGAACCATA
     5581 CTTAATATAG AAATATCAAC TTCTGCCATT AAAAGTAATG CCAATGAGCG TTTTGTATTT
     5641 AATAATCTTT TAGCAAACCC GTATTCCACG ATTAAATAAA TCTCATTAGC TATACTA
//
