# Supplementary material for: A genetic platform for a biocementation bacterium
Source: bioRxiv preprint, doi:10.64898/2025.12.05.692644, version 1 (2025-12-06)
Supplement: Plasmid Sequences [file 692644_file03.zip › Sporosarcina Plasmid Vectors/Transposon plasmids/pGLU_474.gb]

LOCUS       pGLU_474                5716 bp ds-DNA     circular     07-JUN-2025
DEFINITION  .
FEATURES             Location/Qualifiers
     primer_bind     547..563
                     /label="M13 rev"
                     /ApEinfo_revcolor="#c7b0e3"
                     /ApEinfo_fwdcolor="#c7b0e3"
     primer_bind     547..567
                     /label="M13-rev"
                     /ApEinfo_revcolor="#85dae9"
                     /ApEinfo_fwdcolor="#85dae9"
     prokaryote p... complement(620..651)
                     /label="L2U8H11"
                     /ApEinfo_revcolor="#75c6a9"
                     /ApEinfo_fwdcolor="#75c6a9"
     miscellaneous   complement(652..691)
                     /label="UNSX"
                     /ApEinfo_revcolor="#9eafd2"
                     /ApEinfo_fwdcolor="#9eafd2"
     miscellaneous   700..718
                     /label="Tn5_LE"
                     /ApEinfo_revcolor="#faac61"
                     /ApEinfo_fwdcolor="#faac61"
     miscellaneous   complement(700..718)
                     /label="Tn5_RE"
                     /ApEinfo_revcolor="#faac61"
                     /ApEinfo_fwdcolor="#faac61"
     prokaryote t... complement(719..804)
                     /label="TermC"
                     /ApEinfo_revcolor="#f8d3a9"
                     /ApEinfo_fwdcolor="#f8d3a9"
     misc_feature    complement(809..1543)
                     /label="ermC"
                     /ApEinfo_revcolor="#faac61"
                     /ApEinfo_fwdcolor="#faac61"
     prokaryote p... complement(1545..1996)
                     /label="PermC"
                     /ApEinfo_revcolor="#faac61"
                     /ApEinfo_fwdcolor="#faac61"
     RBS             complement(1666..1676)
                     /label="bsRBS"
                     /ApEinfo_revcolor="#b7e6d7"
                     /ApEinfo_fwdcolor="#b7e6d7"
     misc_feature    1997..2026
                     /label="F primer binding"
                     /ApEinfo_revcolor="#d6b295"
                     /ApEinfo_fwdcolor="#d6b295"
     Primer site     1997..2026
                     /label="F-skpp-asm-15-mer-2x"
                     /ApEinfo_revcolor="#f58a5e"
                     /ApEinfo_fwdcolor="#f58a5e"
     Barcode         2031..2050
                     /label=">skpp-6-F sk20mer-46145"
                     /ApEinfo_revcolor="#faac61"
                     /ApEinfo_fwdcolor="#faac61"
     Barcode         2031..2050
                     /label="BC.0006"
                     /ApEinfo_revcolor="#c6c9d1"
                     /ApEinfo_fwdcolor="#c6c9d1"
     Primer site     2074..2103
                     /label="R-skpp-asm-15-mer-2x"
                     /ApEinfo_revcolor="#f58a5e"
                     /ApEinfo_fwdcolor="#f58a5e"
     misc_feature    complement(2074..2103)
                     /label="R primer binding"
                     /ApEinfo_revcolor="#d6b295"
                     /ApEinfo_fwdcolor="#d6b295"
     miscellaneous   2104..2122
                     /label="Tn5_RE"
                     /ApEinfo_revcolor="#faac61"
                     /ApEinfo_fwdcolor="#faac61"
     miscellaneous   complement(2104..2122)
                     /label="Tn5_LE"
                     /ApEinfo_revcolor="#faac61"
                     /ApEinfo_fwdcolor="#faac61"
     terminator      2123..2183
                     /label="L3S2P21"
                     /ApEinfo_revcolor="#c6c9d1"
                     /ApEinfo_fwdcolor="#c6c9d1"
     Promoter        2184..2340
                     /label="p05190"
                     /ApEinfo_revcolor="#b1ff67"
                     /ApEinfo_fwdcolor="#b1ff67"
     CDS             2341..3771
                     /label="Tn5_TnpA"
                     /ApEinfo_revcolor="#f58a5e"
                     /ApEinfo_fwdcolor="#f58a5e"
     prokaryote t... 3776..3956
                     /label="TAmarelleT9"
                     /ApEinfo_revcolor="#f58a5e"
                     /ApEinfo_fwdcolor="#f58a5e"
     miscellaneous   3957..4202
                     /label="oriT"
                     /ApEinfo_revcolor="#84b0dc"
                     /ApEinfo_fwdcolor="#84b0dc"
     miscellaneous   complement(4211..4250)
                     /label="UNS1"
                     /ApEinfo_revcolor="#9eafd2"
                     /ApEinfo_fwdcolor="#9eafd2"
     prokaryote t... complement(4251..4280)
                     /label="L2U5H11"
                     /ApEinfo_revcolor="#f8d3a9"
                     /ApEinfo_fwdcolor="#f8d3a9"
     primer_bind     complement(4333..4349)
                     /label="M13 fwd"
                     /ApEinfo_revcolor="#d59687"
                     /ApEinfo_fwdcolor="#d59687"
     primer_bind     complement(4333..4350)
                     /label="M13-fwd"
                     /ApEinfo_revcolor="#85dae9"
                     /ApEinfo_fwdcolor="#85dae9"
     promoter        4463..4567
                     /label="Pamp"
                     /ApEinfo_revcolor="#faac61"
                     /ApEinfo_fwdcolor="#faac61"
     CDS             4568..5428
                     /label="AmpR"
                     /ApEinfo_revcolor="#f58a5e"
                     /ApEinfo_fwdcolor="#f58a5e"
     misc_recomb     5529..5549
                     /label="attB1"
                     /ApEinfo_revcolor="#c7b0e3"
                     /ApEinfo_fwdcolor="#c7b0e3"
     misc_feature    5529..5549
                     /label="Gateway recomb1"
                     /ApEinfo_revcolor="#f58a5e"
                     /ApEinfo_fwdcolor="#f58a5e"
     ORI             complement(5685..357)
                     /label="R6K ORI"
                     /ApEinfo_revcolor="#f58a5e"
                     /ApEinfo_fwdcolor="#f58a5e"
ORIGIN
        1 GTACGTACTA AGCTCTCATG TTTCACGTAC TAAGCTCTCA TGTTTAACGT ACTAAGCTCT
       61 CATGTTTAAC GAACTAAACC CTCATGGCTA ACGTACTAAG CTCTCATGGC TAACGTACTA
      121 AGCTCTCATG TTTCACGTAC TAAGCTCTCA TGTTTGAACA ATAAAATTAA TATAAATCAG
      181 CAACTTAAAT AGCCTCTAAG GTTTTAAGTT TTATAAGAAA AAAAAGAATA TATAAGGCTT
      241 TTAAAGCCTT TAAGGTTTAA CGGTTGTGGA CAACAAGCCA GGGATGTAAC GCACTGAGAA
      301 GCCCTTAGAG CCTCTCAAAG CAATTTTGAG TGACACAGGA ACACTTAACG GCTGACATGG
      361 GGCGCGCCCA GCTGTAACGC CAGCAACGCG GCCTTTTTAC GGTTCCTGGC CTTTTGCTGG
      421 CCTTTTGCTC ACATGTTCTT TCCAGCGACA TATGCCATAC GCCGAACTGA ACTCCACCTA
      481 ATGTCTTGGA GATTGTCGGA TAGCGCGGAA TAGGATTGTG CCCTCTGAGC GGATAACAAT
      541 TTCACACAGG AAACAGCTAT GACCATGACA CATGCATCCA CCATCGCAGA CTTATCATCA
      601 CTGAGCCTCC ACCTAGCCTA TACAACAATA GCGTGCGTGG TTAGCACGCT AGGTGGAAGG
      661 GCTCGGAGTT GTGGTAATCT ATGTATCCTG GGGTTAGCGC TGTCTCTTAT ACACATCTGC
      721 CGACTGCGCA AAAGACATAA TCGATTCACA AAAAATAGGC ACACGAAAAA CAAGTTAAGG
      781 GATGCAGTTT ATGCATCCCT TAACAAGCTT ACTTATTAAA TAATTTATAG CTATTGAAAA
      841 GAGATAAGAA TTGTTCAAAG CTAATATTGT TTAAATCGTC AATTCCTGCA TGTTTTAAGG
      901 AATTGTTAAA TTGATTTTTT GTAAATATTT TCTTGTATTC TTTGTTAACC CATTTCATAA
      961 CGAAATAATT ATACTTTTGT TTATCTTTGT GTGATATTCT TGATTTTTTT CTACTTAATC
     1021 TGATAAGTGA GCTATTCACT TTAGGTTTAG GATGAAAATA TTCTCTTGGA ACCATACTTA
     1081 ATATAGAAAT ATCAACTTCT GCCATTAAAA GTAATGCCAA TGAGCGTTTT GTATTTAATA
     1141 ATCTTTTAGC AAACCCGTAT TCCACGATTA AATAAATCTC ATTAGCTATA CTATCAAAAA
     1201 CAATTTTGCG TATTATATCC GTACTTATGT TATAAGGTAT ATTACCATAT ATTTTATAGG
     1261 ATTGGTTTTT AGGAAATTTA AACTGCAATA TATCCTTGTT TAAAACTTGG AAATTATCGT
     1321 GATCAACAAG TTTATTTTCT GTAGTTTTGC ATAATTTATG GTCTATTTCA ATGGCAGTTA
     1381 CGAAATTACA CCTCTTTACT AATTCAAGGG TAAAATGGCC TTTTCCTGAG CCGATTTCAA
     1441 AGATATTATC ATGTTCATTT AATCTTATGT TTGTCATAAT CTTGTCGATA TTATGCTTAG
     1501 AAGTAATAAA GTTTTGACTG TGTTTTATAT TTTTCTCGTT CATTTATAAC CCTCTTTAAT
     1561 TTGGTTATAT GAATTTTGCT TATTAACGAT TCATTATAAC CACTTATTTT TTGTTTGGTT
     1621 GATAATGAAC TGTGCTGATT ACAAAAATAC TAAAAATGCC CATATTTTTT CCTCCTTATA
     1681 AAATTAGTAT AATTATAGCA CGACCTCTGA TAAATATGAA CATGATGAGT GATCGTTAAA
     1741 TTTATACTGC AATCGGATGC GATTATTGAA TAAAAGATAT GAGAGATTTA TCTAATTTCT
     1801 TTTTTCTTGT AAAAAAAGAA AGTTCTTAAA GGTTTTATAG TTTTGGTCGT AGAGCACACG
     1861 GTTTAACGAC TTAATTACGA AGTAAATAAG TCTAGTGTGT TAGACTTTAT GAAATCTATA
     1921 TACGTTTATA TATATTTATT ATCCGGAGGT GTAGCATGTC TCATTCAATT TTGAGGGTTG
     1981 CCAGAGTTAA AGGATCGGGT CACGCGTAGG ACGCGTCGAG TAGGGTAATG CATGTTTAGG
     2041 AACGCTACCG GCAnnnnnnn nnnnnnnnnn nnnGTTCCGC AGCCACACGC CGTGTGAAGC
     2101 TGGAGATGTG TATAAGAGAC AGCTCGGTAC CAAATTCCAG AAAAGAGGCC TCCCGAAAGG
     2161 GGGGCCTTTT TTCGTTTTGG TCCGAGGGAT TGCACTTTTC ATACCATCAT TGAGCCGGAC
     2221 TTTCCGGCTT TTTTCTATTT CAACGATAAA TTGGATTATC TAGCCAATCC CCGGGTTTTC
     2281 TTTAAATCCA TTGGAATTTT GATATAATGA ATAAAACATG ACTTTATAGT GAGGTACATA
     2341 ATGATTACCA GTGCACTGCA TCGTGCGGCG GATTGGGCGA AAAGCGTGTT TTCTAGTGCT
     2401 GCGCTGGGTG ATCCGCGTCG TACCGCGCGT CTGGTGAATG TTGCGGCGCA ACTGGCCAAA
     2461 TATAGCGGCA AAAGCATTAC CATTAGCAGC GAAGGCAGCA AAGCCATGCA GGAAGGCGCG
     2521 TATCGTTTTA TTCGTAATCC GAACGTGAGC GCGGAAGCGA TTCGTAAAGC GGGTGCCATG
     2581 CAGACCGTGA AACTGGCCCA GGAATTTCCG GAACTGCTGG CAATTGAAGA TACCACCTCT
     2641 CTGAGCTATC GTCATCAGGT GGCGGAAGAA CTGGGCAAAC TGGGTAGCAT TCAGGATAAA
     2701 AGCCGTGGTT GGTGGGTGCA TAGCGTGCTG CTGCTGGAAG CGACCACCTT TCGTACCGTG
     2761 GGCCTGCTGC ATCAAGAATG GTGGATGCGT CCGGATGATC CGGCGGATGC GGATGAAAAA
     2821 GAAAGCGGCA AATGGCTGGC CGCTGCTGCA ACTTCGCGTC TGAGAATGGG CAGCATGATG
     2881 AGCAACGTGA TTGCGGTGTG CGATCGTGAA GCGGATATTC ATGCGTATCT GCAAGATAAA
     2941 CTGGCCCATA ACGAACGTTT TGTGGTGCGT AGCAAACATC CGCGTAAAGA TGTGGAAAGC
     3001 GGCCTGTATC TGTATGATCA CCTGAAAAAC CAGCCGGAAC TGGGCGGCTA TCAGATTAGC
     3061 ATTCCGCAGA AAGGCGTGGT GGATAAACGT GGCAAACGTA AAAACCGTCC GGCGCGTAAA
     3121 GCGAGCCTGA GCCTGCGTAG CGGCCGTATT ACCCTGAAAC AGGGCAACAT TACCCTGAAC
     3181 GCGGTGCTGG CCGAAGAAAT TAATCCGCCG AAAGGCGAAA CCCCGCTGAA ATGGCTGCTG
     3241 CTGACCAGCG AGCCGGTGGA AAGTCTGGCC CAAGCGCTGC GTGTGATTGA TATTTATACC
     3301 CATCGTTGGC GCATTGAAGA ATTTCACAAA GCGTGGAAAA CGGGTGCGGG TGCGGAACGT
     3361 CAGCGTATGG AAGAACCGGA TAACCTGGAA CGTATGGTGA GCATTCTGAG CTTTGTGGCG
     3421 GTGCGTCTGC TGCAACTGCG TGAATCTTTT ACTCCGCCGC AAGCACTGCG TGCGCAGGGC
     3481 CTGCTGAAAG AAGCGGAACA CGTTGAAAGC CAGAGCGCGG AAACCGTGCT GACCCCGGAT
     3541 GAATGCCAAC TGCTGGGCTA TCTGGATAAA GGCAAACGCA AACGCAAAGA AAAAGCGGGC
     3601 AGCCTGCAAT GGGCGTATAT GGCGATTGCG CGTCTGGGCG GCTTTATGGA TAGCAAACGT
     3661 ACCGGCATTG CGAGCTGGGG TGCGCTGTGG GAAGGTTGGG AAGCGCTGCA AAGCAAACTG
     3721 GATGGCTTTC TGGCCGCGAA AGACCTGATG GCGCAGGGCA TTAAAATCTA AGCTTGGAAT
     3781 CTCCTTCTCG CCTCTTTCGC TGAACACGAA AGCGAATCCG TTCAGCACAC ACTTTACGAT
     3841 ATGGCGCAAA AAGTCCTCGG CTGCGTGCCG GAAGTGAAAG ACATCCACCT CACCATGCCC
     3901 AACAAGCATT GCCTGCTCGT GGACCTGTCC CGCTTCGGTC AGGACAATCC CAACGACTTT
     3961 TCCGCTGCAT AACCCTGCTT CGGGGTCATT ATAGCGATTT TTTCGGTATA TCCATCCTTT
     4021 TTCGCACGAT ATACAGGATT TTGCCAAAGG GTTCGTGTAG ACTTTCCTTG GTGTATCCAA
     4081 CGGCGTCAGC CGGGCAGGAT AGGTGAAGTA GGCCCACCCG CGAGCGGGTG TTCCTTCTTC
     4141 ACTGTCCCTT ATTCGCACCT GGCGGTGCTC AACGGGAATC CTGCTCTGCG AGGCTGGCCG
     4201 TACTCCTTCG GAGACGAGAC GAGACAGCCT GAGAATGGAT GCGAGTAATG ATACAACAAT
     4261 AGCGTGCTGT TCGCACGCTA AGGTCAGGCG GAATGGCACT TCCTTATTCC AGATGCGTGC
     4321 GGATTATGCA TGACTGGCCG TCGTTTTACA ACGTCGTGAC TGGGAAAACC CTGGCGCTTG
     4381 TGGTGGATCA CAGTTATTGG AGACTTCCTT GGCCGTACGA TGGGTTTTGT TTCAGGTATC
     4441 TGGCACTTTT CGGGGAAATG TGCGCGGAAC CCCTATTTGT TTATTTTTCT AAATACATTC
     4501 AAATATGTAT CCGCTCATGA GACAATAACC CTGATAAATG CTTCAATAAT ATTGAAAAAG
     4561 GAAGAGTATG AGTATTCAAC ATTTCCGTGT CGCCCTTATT CCCTTTTTTG CGGCATTTTG
     4621 CCTTCCTGTT TTTGCTCACC CAGAAACGCT GGTGAAAGTA AAAGATGCTG AAGATCAGTT
     4681 GGGTGCACGA GTGGGTTACA TCGAACTGGA TCTCAACAGC GGTAAGATCC TTGAGAGTTT
     4741 TCGCCCCGAA GAACGTTTTC CAATGATGAG CACTTTTAAA GTTCTGCTAT GTGGCGCGGT
     4801 ATTATCCCGT ATTGACGCCG GGCAAGAGCA ACTCGGTCGC CGCATACACT ATTCTCAGAA
     4861 TGACTTGGTT GAGTACTCAC CAGTCACAGA AAAGCATCTT ACGGATGGCA TGACAGTAAG
     4921 AGAATTATGC AGTGCTGCCA TAACCATGAG TGATAACACT GCGGCCAACT TACTTCTGAC
     4981 AACGATCGGA GGACCGAAGG AGCTAACCGC TTTTTTGCAC AACATGGGGG ATCATGTAAC
     5041 TCGCCTTGAT CGTTGGGAAC CGGAGCTGAA TGAAGCCATA CCAAACGACG AGCGTGACAC
     5101 CACGATGCCT GTAGCAATGG CAACAACGTT GCGCAAACTA TTAACTGGCG AACTACTTAC
     5161 TCTAGCTTCC CGGCAACAAT TAATAGACTG GATGGAGGCG GATAAAGTTG CAGGACCACT
     5221 TCTGCGCTCG GCCCTTCCGG CTGGCTGGTT TATTGCTGAT AAATCTGGAG CCGGTGAGCG
     5281 TGGCTCTCGC GGTATCATTG CAGCACTGGG GCCAGATGGT AAGCCCTCCC GTATCGTAGT
     5341 TATCTACACG ACGGGGAGTC AGGCAACTAT GGATGAACGA AATAGACAGA TCGCTGAGAT
     5401 AGGTGCCTCA CTGATTAAGC ATTGGTAACT GTCAGACCAA GTTTACTCAT ATATACTTTA
     5461 GATTGATTTA AAACTTCATT TTTAATTTAA AAGGATCTAG GTGAAGATCC TTGAATTGCC
     5521 ATTATCAACA AGTTTGTACA AAAAAGCAGG CTCCGAATTG GTATCACGAG GACGATTTGA
     5581 AGCCCCCTAC CCATTTACGC TGACTTGACG GGACGGCGGC TTTGTTGAAT AGAGCGTCAG
     5641 ACCCCGTAGA AAAGATCAAA GGATCTTCGG CCGGCCGGCG CGCCGATCTG AAGATCAGCA
     5701 GTTCAACCTG TTGATA
//
