# Supplementary material for: A genetic platform for a biocementation bacterium
Source: bioRxiv preprint, doi:10.64898/2025.12.05.692644, version 1 (2025-12-06)
Supplement: Plasmid Sequences [file 692644_file03.zip › Sporosarcina Plasmid Vectors/Transposon plasmids/pGLU_487.gb]

LOCUS       pGLU_487                5810 bp ds-DNA     circular     06-JUN-2025
DEFINITION  .
FEATURES             Location/Qualifiers
     CDS             1..1431
                     /label="Tn5.002"
                     /ApEinfo_revcolor="#ffef86"
                     /ApEinfo_fwdcolor="#ffef86"
     prokaryote t... 1436..1616
                     /label="TAmarelleT9"
                     /ApEinfo_revcolor="#f58a5e"
                     /ApEinfo_fwdcolor="#f58a5e"
     miscellaneous   1617..1862
                     /label="oriT"
                     /ApEinfo_revcolor="#84b0dc"
                     /ApEinfo_fwdcolor="#84b0dc"
     miscellaneous   complement(1871..1910)
                     /label="UNS1"
                     /ApEinfo_revcolor="#9eafd2"
                     /ApEinfo_fwdcolor="#9eafd2"
     prokaryote t... complement(1911..1940)
                     /label="L2U5H11"
                     /ApEinfo_revcolor="#f8d3a9"
                     /ApEinfo_fwdcolor="#f8d3a9"
     primer_bind     complement(1993..2009)
                     /label="M13 fwd"
                     /ApEinfo_revcolor="#d59687"
                     /ApEinfo_fwdcolor="#d59687"
     primer_bind     complement(1993..2010)
                     /label="M13-fwd"
                     /ApEinfo_revcolor="#85dae9"
                     /ApEinfo_fwdcolor="#85dae9"
     promoter        2123..2227
                     /label="Pamp"
                     /ApEinfo_revcolor="#faac61"
                     /ApEinfo_fwdcolor="#faac61"
     CDS             2228..3088
                     /label="AmpR"
                     /ApEinfo_revcolor="#f58a5e"
                     /ApEinfo_fwdcolor="#f58a5e"
     misc_feature    3189..3209
                     /label="Gateway recomb1"
                     /ApEinfo_revcolor="#f58a5e"
                     /ApEinfo_fwdcolor="#f58a5e"
     misc_recomb     3189..3209
                     /label="attB1"
                     /ApEinfo_revcolor="#c7b0e3"
                     /ApEinfo_fwdcolor="#c7b0e3"
     ORI             complement(3345..3733)
                     /label="R6K ORI"
                     /ApEinfo_revcolor="#f58a5e"
                     /ApEinfo_fwdcolor="#f58a5e"
     primer_bind     3923..3939
                     /label="M13 rev"
                     /ApEinfo_revcolor="#c7b0e3"
                     /ApEinfo_fwdcolor="#c7b0e3"
     primer_bind     3923..3943
                     /label="M13-rev"
                     /ApEinfo_revcolor="#85dae9"
                     /ApEinfo_fwdcolor="#85dae9"
     prokaryote p... complement(3996..4027)
                     /label="L2U8H11"
                     /ApEinfo_revcolor="#75c6a9"
                     /ApEinfo_fwdcolor="#75c6a9"
     miscellaneous   complement(4028..4067)
                     /label="UNSX"
                     /ApEinfo_revcolor="#9eafd2"
                     /ApEinfo_fwdcolor="#9eafd2"
     miscellaneous   4076..4094
                     /label="Tn5_LE"
                     /ApEinfo_revcolor="#faac61"
                     /ApEinfo_fwdcolor="#faac61"
     miscellaneous   complement(4076..4094)
                     /label="Tn5_RE"
                     /ApEinfo_revcolor="#faac61"
                     /ApEinfo_fwdcolor="#faac61"
     prokaryote t... complement(4095..4180)
                     /label="TermC"
                     /ApEinfo_revcolor="#f8d3a9"
                     /ApEinfo_fwdcolor="#f8d3a9"
     misc_feature    complement(4185..4919)
                     /label="ermC"
                     /ApEinfo_revcolor="#faac61"
                     /ApEinfo_fwdcolor="#faac61"
     prokaryote p... complement(4921..5372)
                     /label="PermC"
                     /ApEinfo_revcolor="#faac61"
                     /ApEinfo_fwdcolor="#faac61"
     RBS             complement(5042..5052)
                     /label="bsRBS"
                     /ApEinfo_revcolor="#b7e6d7"
                     /ApEinfo_fwdcolor="#b7e6d7"
     misc_feature    5373..5402
                     /label="F primer binding"
                     /ApEinfo_revcolor="#d6b295"
                     /ApEinfo_fwdcolor="#d6b295"
     Primer site     5373..5402
                     /label="F-skpp-asm-15-mer-2x"
                     /ApEinfo_revcolor="#f58a5e"
                     /ApEinfo_fwdcolor="#f58a5e"
     Barcode         5407..5426
                     /label="BC.0007"
                     /ApEinfo_revcolor="#c6c9d1"
                     /ApEinfo_fwdcolor="#c6c9d1"
     Barcode         5407..5426
                     /label=">skpp-7-F sk20mer-15228"
                     /ApEinfo_revcolor="#faac61"
                     /ApEinfo_fwdcolor="#faac61"
     Primer site     5450..5479
                     /label="R-skpp-asm-15-mer-2x"
                     /ApEinfo_revcolor="#f58a5e"
                     /ApEinfo_fwdcolor="#f58a5e"
     misc_feature    complement(5450..5479)
                     /label="R primer binding"
                     /ApEinfo_revcolor="#d6b295"
                     /ApEinfo_fwdcolor="#d6b295"
     miscellaneous   5480..5498
                     /label="Tn5_RE"
                     /ApEinfo_revcolor="#faac61"
                     /ApEinfo_fwdcolor="#faac61"
     miscellaneous   complement(5480..5498)
                     /label="Tn5_LE"
                     /ApEinfo_revcolor="#faac61"
                     /ApEinfo_fwdcolor="#faac61"
     terminator      5499..5559
                     /label="L3S2P21"
                     /ApEinfo_revcolor="#c6c9d1"
                     /ApEinfo_fwdcolor="#c6c9d1"
     Promoter        5560..5708
                     /label="p16320"
                     /ApEinfo_revcolor="#b1ff67"
                     /ApEinfo_fwdcolor="#b1ff67"
     misc_feature    5709..5783
                     /label="RiboJ"
                     /ApEinfo_revcolor="#c7b0e3"
                     /ApEinfo_fwdcolor="#c7b0e3"
     RBS             5793..5804
                     /label="strong bacterial ribosome binding site (Elowitz and Leibler, 2000)"
                     /ApEinfo_revcolor="#d6b295"
                     /ApEinfo_fwdcolor="#d6b295"
ORIGIN
        1 ATGATTACAT CAGCATTACA TCGTGCAGCA GATTGGGCAA AATCAGTTTT TTCATCAGCA
       61 GCATTAGGTG ATCCACGTCG TACAGCACGT TTAGTTAATG TTGCAGCACA ATTAGCAAAA
      121 TATTCAGGTA AATCAATTAC AATTTCATCA GAAGGTTCAA AAGCAATGCA AGAAGGTGCA
      181 TATCGTTTTA TTCGTAATCC AAATGTTTCA GCAGAAGCAA TTCGTAAAGC AGGTGCAATG
      241 CAAACAGTTA AATTAGCACA AGAATTTCCA GAATTATTAG CAATTGAAGA TACAACATCA
      301 TTATCATATC GTCATCAAGT TGCAGAAGAA TTAGGTAAAT TAGGTTCAAT TCAAGATAAA
      361 TCACGTGGTT GGTGGGTTCA TTCAGTTTTA TTATTAGAAG CAACAACATT TCGTACAGTT
      421 GGTTTATTAC ATCAAGAATG GTGGATGCGT CCAGATGATC CAGCAGATGC AGATGAAAAA
      481 GAATCAGGTA AATGGTTAGC AGCAGCAGCA ACATCACGTT TACGTATGGG TTCAATGATG
      541 TCAAATGTTA TTGCAGTTTG TGATCGTGAA GCAGATATTC ATGCATATTT ACAAGATAAA
      601 TTAGCACATA ATGAACGTTT TGTTGTTCGT TCAAAACATC CACGTAAAGA TGTTGAATCA
      661 GGTTTATATT TATATGATCA TTTAAAAAAT CAACCAGAAT TAGGTGGTTA TCAAATTTCA
      721 ATTCCACAAA AAGGTGTTGT TGATAAACGT GGTAAACGTA AAAATCGTCC AGCACGTAAA
      781 GCATCATTAT CATTACGTTC AGGTCGTATT ACATTAAAAC AAGGTAATAT TACATTAAAT
      841 GCAGTTTTAG CAGAAGAAAT TAATCCACCA AAAGGTGAAA CACCATTAAA ATGGTTATTA
      901 TTAACATCAG AACCAGTTGA ATCATTAGCA CAAGCATTAC GTGTTATTGA TATTTATACA
      961 CATCGTTGGC GTATTGAAGA ATTTCATAAA GCATGGAAAA CAGGTGCAGG TGCAGAACGT
     1021 CAACGTATGG AAGAACCAGA TAATTTAGAA CGTATGGTTT CAATTTTATC ATTTGTTGCA
     1081 GTTCGTTTAT TACAATTACG TGAATCATTT ACACCACCAC AAGCATTACG TGCACAAGGT
     1141 TTATTAAAAG AAGCAGAACA TGTTGAATCA CAATCAGCAG AAACAGTTTT AACACCAGAT
     1201 GAATGTCAAT TATTAGGTTA TTTAGATAAA GGTAAACGTA AACGTAAAGA AAAAGCAGGT
     1261 TCATTACAAT GGGCATATAT GGCAATTGCA CGTTTAGGTG GTTTTATGGA TTCAAAACGT
     1321 ACAGGTATTG CATCATGGGG TGCATTATGG GAAGGTTGGG AAGCATTACA ATCAAAATTA
     1381 GATGGTTTTT TAGCAGCAAA AGATTTAATG GCACAAGGTA TTAAAATTTA AGCTTGGAAT
     1441 CTCCTTCTCG CCTCTTTCGC TGAACACGAA AGCGAATCCG TTCAGCACAC ACTTTACGAT
     1501 ATGGCGCAAA AAGTCCTCGG CTGCGTGCCG GAAGTGAAAG ACATCCACCT CACCATGCCC
     1561 AACAAGCATT GCCTGCTCGT GGACCTGTCC CGCTTCGGTC AGGACAATCC CAACGACTTT
     1621 TCCGCTGCAT AACCCTGCTT CGGGGTCATT ATAGCGATTT TTTCGGTATA TCCATCCTTT
     1681 TTCGCACGAT ATACAGGATT TTGCCAAAGG GTTCGTGTAG ACTTTCCTTG GTGTATCCAA
     1741 CGGCGTCAGC CGGGCAGGAT AGGTGAAGTA GGCCCACCCG CGAGCGGGTG TTCCTTCTTC
     1801 ACTGTCCCTT ATTCGCACCT GGCGGTGCTC AACGGGAATC CTGCTCTGCG AGGCTGGCCG
     1861 TACTCCTTCG GAGACGAGAC GAGACAGCCT GAGAATGGAT GCGAGTAATG ATACAACAAT
     1921 AGCGTGCTGT TCGCACGCTA AGGTCAGGCG GAATGGCACT TCCTTATTCC AGATGCGTGC
     1981 GGATTATGCA TGACTGGCCG TCGTTTTACA ACGTCGTGAC TGGGAAAACC CTGGCGCTTG
     2041 TGGTGGATCA CAGTTATTGG AGACTTCCTT GGCCGTACGA TGGGTTTTGT TTCAGGTATC
     2101 TGGCACTTTT CGGGGAAATG TGCGCGGAAC CCCTATTTGT TTATTTTTCT AAATACATTC
     2161 AAATATGTAT CCGCTCATGA GACAATAACC CTGATAAATG CTTCAATAAT ATTGAAAAAG
     2221 GAAGAGTATG AGTATTCAAC ATTTCCGTGT CGCCCTTATT CCCTTTTTTG CGGCATTTTG
     2281 CCTTCCTGTT TTTGCTCACC CAGAAACGCT GGTGAAAGTA AAAGATGCTG AAGATCAGTT
     2341 GGGTGCACGA GTGGGTTACA TCGAACTGGA TCTCAACAGC GGTAAGATCC TTGAGAGTTT
     2401 TCGCCCCGAA GAACGTTTTC CAATGATGAG CACTTTTAAA GTTCTGCTAT GTGGCGCGGT
     2461 ATTATCCCGT ATTGACGCCG GGCAAGAGCA ACTCGGTCGC CGCATACACT ATTCTCAGAA
     2521 TGACTTGGTT GAGTACTCAC CAGTCACAGA AAAGCATCTT ACGGATGGCA TGACAGTAAG
     2581 AGAATTATGC AGTGCTGCCA TAACCATGAG TGATAACACT GCGGCCAACT TACTTCTGAC
     2641 AACGATCGGA GGACCGAAGG AGCTAACCGC TTTTTTGCAC AACATGGGGG ATCATGTAAC
     2701 TCGCCTTGAT CGTTGGGAAC CGGAGCTGAA TGAAGCCATA CCAAACGACG AGCGTGACAC
     2761 CACGATGCCT GTAGCAATGG CAACAACGTT GCGCAAACTA TTAACTGGCG AACTACTTAC
     2821 TCTAGCTTCC CGGCAACAAT TAATAGACTG GATGGAGGCG GATAAAGTTG CAGGACCACT
     2881 TCTGCGCTCG GCCCTTCCGG CTGGCTGGTT TATTGCTGAT AAATCTGGAG CCGGTGAGCG
     2941 TGGCTCTCGC GGTATCATTG CAGCACTGGG GCCAGATGGT AAGCCCTCCC GTATCGTAGT
     3001 TATCTACACG ACGGGGAGTC AGGCAACTAT GGATGAACGA AATAGACAGA TCGCTGAGAT
     3061 AGGTGCCTCA CTGATTAAGC ATTGGTAACT GTCAGACCAA GTTTACTCAT ATATACTTTA
     3121 GATTGATTTA AAACTTCATT TTTAATTTAA AAGGATCTAG GTGAAGATCC TTGAATTGCC
     3181 ATTATCAACA AGTTTGTACA AAAAAGCAGG CTCCGAATTG GTATCACGAG GACGATTTGA
     3241 AGCCCCCTAC CCATTTACGC TGACTTGACG GGACGGCGGC TTTGTTGAAT AGAGCGTCAG
     3301 ACCCCGTAGA AAAGATCAAA GGATCTTCGG CCGGCCGGCG CGCCGATCTG AAGATCAGCA
     3361 GTTCAACCTG TTGATAGTAC GTACTAAGCT CTCATGTTTC ACGTACTAAG CTCTCATGTT
     3421 TAACGTACTA AGCTCTCATG TTTAACGAAC TAAACCCTCA TGGCTAACGT ACTAAGCTCT
     3481 CATGGCTAAC GTACTAAGCT CTCATGTTTC ACGTACTAAG CTCTCATGTT TGAACAATAA
     3541 AATTAATATA AATCAGCAAC TTAAATAGCC TCTAAGGTTT TAAGTTTTAT AAGAAAAAAA
     3601 AGAATATATA AGGCTTTTAA AGCCTTTAAG GTTTAACGGT TGTGGACAAC AAGCCAGGGA
     3661 TGTAACGCAC TGAGAAGCCC TTAGAGCCTC TCAAAGCAAT TTTGAGTGAC ACAGGAACAC
     3721 TTAACGGCTG ACATGGGGCG CGCCCAGCTG TAACGCCAGC AACGCGGCCT TTTTACGGTT
     3781 CCTGGCCTTT TGCTGGCCTT TTGCTCACAT GTTCTTTCCA GCGACATATG CCATACGCCG
     3841 AACTGAACTC CACCTAATGT CTTGGAGATT GTCGGATAGC GCGGAATAGG ATTGTGCCCT
     3901 CTGAGCGGAT AACAATTTCA CACAGGAAAC AGCTATGACC ATGACACATG CATCCACCAT
     3961 CGCAGACTTA TCATCACTGA GCCTCCACCT AGCCTATACA ACAATAGCGT GCGTGGTTAG
     4021 CACGCTAGGT GGAAGGGCTC GGAGTTGTGG TAATCTATGT ATCCTGGGGT TAGCGCTGTC
     4081 TCTTATACAC ATCTGCCGAC TGCGCAAAAG ACATAATCGA TTCACAAAAA ATAGGCACAC
     4141 GAAAAACAAG TTAAGGGATG CAGTTTATGC ATCCCTTAAC AAGCTTACTT ATTAAATAAT
     4201 TTATAGCTAT TGAAAAGAGA TAAGAATTGT TCAAAGCTAA TATTGTTTAA ATCGTCAATT
     4261 CCTGCATGTT TTAAGGAATT GTTAAATTGA TTTTTTGTAA ATATTTTCTT GTATTCTTTG
     4321 TTAACCCATT TCATAACGAA ATAATTATAC TTTTGTTTAT CTTTGTGTGA TATTCTTGAT
     4381 TTTTTTCTAC TTAATCTGAT AAGTGAGCTA TTCACTTTAG GTTTAGGATG AAAATATTCT
     4441 CTTGGAACCA TACTTAATAT AGAAATATCA ACTTCTGCCA TTAAAAGTAA TGCCAATGAG
     4501 CGTTTTGTAT TTAATAATCT TTTAGCAAAC CCGTATTCCA CGATTAAATA AATCTCATTA
     4561 GCTATACTAT CAAAAACAAT TTTGCGTATT ATATCCGTAC TTATGTTATA AGGTATATTA
     4621 CCATATATTT TATAGGATTG GTTTTTAGGA AATTTAAACT GCAATATATC CTTGTTTAAA
     4681 ACTTGGAAAT TATCGTGATC AACAAGTTTA TTTTCTGTAG TTTTGCATAA TTTATGGTCT
     4741 ATTTCAATGG CAGTTACGAA ATTACACCTC TTTACTAATT CAAGGGTAAA ATGGCCTTTT
     4801 CCTGAGCCGA TTTCAAAGAT ATTATCATGT TCATTTAATC TTATGTTTGT CATAATCTTG
     4861 TCGATATTAT GCTTAGAAGT AATAAAGTTT TGACTGTGTT TTATATTTTT CTCGTTCATT
     4921 TATAACCCTC TTTAATTTGG TTATATGAAT TTTGCTTATT AACGATTCAT TATAACCACT
     4981 TATTTTTTGT TTGGTTGATA ATGAACTGTG CTGATTACAA AAATACTAAA AATGCCCATA
     5041 TTTTTTCCTC CTTATAAAAT TAGTATAATT ATAGCACGAC CTCTGATAAA TATGAACATG
     5101 ATGAGTGATC GTTAAATTTA TACTGCAATC GGATGCGATT ATTGAATAAA AGATATGAGA
     5161 GATTTATCTA ATTTCTTTTT TCTTGTAAAA AAAGAAAGTT CTTAAAGGTT TTATAGTTTT
     5221 GGTCGTAGAG CACACGGTTT AACGACTTAA TTACGAAGTA AATAAGTCTA GTGTGTTAGA
     5281 CTTTATGAAA TCTATATACG TTTATATATA TTTATTATCC GGAGGTGTAG CATGTCTCAT
     5341 TCAATTTTGA GGGTTGCCAG AGTTAAAGGA TCGGGTCACG CGTAGGACGC GTCGAGTAGG
     5401 GTAATGGTAC ATGAAACGAT GGACGGGCAn nnnnnnnnnn nnnnnnnnnG TTCCGCAGCC
     5461 ACACGCCGTG TGAAGCTGGA GATGTGTATA AGAGACAGCT CGGTACCAAA TTCCAGAAAA
     5521 GAGGCCTCCC GAAAGGGGGG CCTTTTTTCG TTTTGGTCCT AGGACAATTA CCTGCCTAGT
     5581 CAGGGGATTT GAACGAGTGC AATTGCCTGC TTAGTCAGGT AATTTGGATG GAAAAATTCA
     5641 GCAAGGGTAC AACTTGCATA ATCGGACCTA TCAAAGAATA GGCAAAAAAC ATTTAGGAGG
     5701 AAATCATAAG CTGTCACCGG ATGTGCTTTC CGGTCTGATG AGTCCGTGAG GACGAAACAG
     5761 CCTCTACAAA TAATTTTGTT TAAGAATTCA TTAAAGAGGA GAAAGGTACC
//
