# Supplementary material for: A genetic platform for a biocementation bacterium
Source: bioRxiv preprint, doi:10.64898/2025.12.05.692644, version 1 (2025-12-06)
Supplement: Plasmid Sequences [file 692644_file03.zip › Sporosarcina Plasmid Vectors/Transposon plasmids/pGLU_440.gb]

LOCUS       pGLU_440                5418 bp ds-DNA     circular     30-APR-2025
DEFINITION  .
FEATURES             Location/Qualifiers
     prokaryote p... complement(352..803)
                     /label="PermC"
                     /ApEinfo_revcolor="#faac61"
                     /ApEinfo_fwdcolor="#faac61"
     RBS             complement(473..483)
                     /label="bsRBS"
                     /ApEinfo_revcolor="#b7e6d7"
                     /ApEinfo_fwdcolor="#b7e6d7"
     misc_feature    804..833
                     /label="F primer binding"
                     /ApEinfo_revcolor="#d6b295"
                     /ApEinfo_fwdcolor="#d6b295"
     Primer site     804..833
                     /label="F-skpp-asm-15-mer-2x"
                     /ApEinfo_revcolor="#f58a5e"
                     /ApEinfo_fwdcolor="#f58a5e"
     Barcode         838..857
                     /label=">skpp-3-F sk20mer-83381"
                     /ApEinfo_revcolor="#faac61"
                     /ApEinfo_fwdcolor="#faac61"
     Barcode         838..857
                     /label="BC.0003"
                     /ApEinfo_revcolor="#c6c9d1"
                     /ApEinfo_fwdcolor="#c6c9d1"
     Primer site     881..910
                     /label="R-skpp-asm-15-mer-2x"
                     /ApEinfo_revcolor="#f58a5e"
                     /ApEinfo_fwdcolor="#f58a5e"
     misc_feature    complement(881..910)
                     /label="R primer binding"
                     /ApEinfo_revcolor="#d6b295"
                     /ApEinfo_fwdcolor="#d6b295"
     miscellaneous   911..940
                     /label="Himar_RE"
                     /ApEinfo_revcolor="#faac61"
                     /ApEinfo_fwdcolor="#faac61"
     miscellaneous   complement(911..940)
                     /label="Himar_LE"
                     /ApEinfo_revcolor="#faac61"
                     /ApEinfo_fwdcolor="#faac61"
     terminator      941..1001
                     /label="L3S2P21"
                     /ApEinfo_revcolor="#c6c9d1"
                     /ApEinfo_fwdcolor="#c6c9d1"
     Promoter        1002..1222
                     /label="p00572"
                     /ApEinfo_revcolor="#b1ff67"
                     /ApEinfo_fwdcolor="#b1ff67"
     CDS             1223..2269
                     /label="Himar.004"
                     /ApEinfo_revcolor="#ffef86"
                     /ApEinfo_fwdcolor="#ffef86"
     prokaryote t... 2274..2454
                     /label="TAmarelleT9"
                     /ApEinfo_revcolor="#f58a5e"
                     /ApEinfo_fwdcolor="#f58a5e"
     miscellaneous   2455..2700
                     /label="oriT"
                     /ApEinfo_revcolor="#84b0dc"
                     /ApEinfo_fwdcolor="#84b0dc"
     miscellaneous   complement(2709..2748)
                     /label="UNS1"
                     /ApEinfo_revcolor="#9eafd2"
                     /ApEinfo_fwdcolor="#9eafd2"
     prokaryote t... complement(2749..2778)
                     /label="L2U5H11"
                     /ApEinfo_revcolor="#f8d3a9"
                     /ApEinfo_fwdcolor="#f8d3a9"
     primer_bind     complement(2831..2847)
                     /label="M13 fwd"
                     /ApEinfo_revcolor="#d59687"
                     /ApEinfo_fwdcolor="#d59687"
     primer_bind     complement(2831..2848)
                     /label="M13-fwd"
                     /ApEinfo_revcolor="#85dae9"
                     /ApEinfo_fwdcolor="#85dae9"
     promoter        2961..3065
                     /label="Pamp"
                     /ApEinfo_revcolor="#faac61"
                     /ApEinfo_fwdcolor="#faac61"
     CDS             3066..3926
                     /label="AmpR"
                     /ApEinfo_revcolor="#f58a5e"
                     /ApEinfo_fwdcolor="#f58a5e"
     misc_feature    4027..4047
                     /label="Gateway recomb1"
                     /ApEinfo_revcolor="#f58a5e"
                     /ApEinfo_fwdcolor="#f58a5e"
     misc_recomb     4027..4047
                     /label="attB1"
                     /ApEinfo_revcolor="#c7b0e3"
                     /ApEinfo_fwdcolor="#c7b0e3"
     ORI             complement(4183..4571)
                     /label="R6K ORI"
                     /ApEinfo_revcolor="#f58a5e"
                     /ApEinfo_fwdcolor="#f58a5e"
     primer_bind     4761..4777
                     /label="M13 rev"
                     /ApEinfo_revcolor="#c7b0e3"
                     /ApEinfo_fwdcolor="#c7b0e3"
     primer_bind     4761..4781
                     /label="M13-rev"
                     /ApEinfo_revcolor="#85dae9"
                     /ApEinfo_fwdcolor="#85dae9"
     prokaryote p... complement(4834..4865)
                     /label="L2U8H11"
                     /ApEinfo_revcolor="#75c6a9"
                     /ApEinfo_fwdcolor="#75c6a9"
     miscellaneous   complement(4866..4905)
                     /label="UNSX"
                     /ApEinfo_revcolor="#9eafd2"
                     /ApEinfo_fwdcolor="#9eafd2"
     miscellaneous   4914..4943
                     /label="Himar_LE"
                     /ApEinfo_revcolor="#faac61"
                     /ApEinfo_fwdcolor="#faac61"
     miscellaneous   complement(4914..4943)
                     /label="Himar_RE"
                     /ApEinfo_revcolor="#faac61"
                     /ApEinfo_fwdcolor="#faac61"
     prokaryote t... complement(4944..5029)
                     /label="TermC"
                     /ApEinfo_revcolor="#f8d3a9"
                     /ApEinfo_fwdcolor="#f8d3a9"
ORIGIN
        1 TCAAAAACAA TTTTGCGTAT TATATCCGTA CTTATGTTAT AAGGTATATT ACCATATATT
       61 TTATAGGATT GGTTTTTAGG AAATTTAAAC TGCAATATAT CCTTGTTTAA AACTTGGAAA
      121 TTATCGTGAT CAACAAGTTT ATTTTCTGTA GTTTTGCATA ATTTATGGTC TATTTCAATG
      181 GCAGTTACGA AATTACACCT CTTTACTAAT TCAAGGGTAA AATGGCCTTT TCCTGAGCCG
      241 ATTTCAAAGA TATTATCATG TTCATTTAAT CTTATGTTTG TCATAATCTT GTCGATATTA
      301 TGCTTAGAAG TAATAAAGTT TTGACTGTGT TTTATATTTT TCTCGTTCAT TTATAACCCT
      361 CTTTAATTTG GTTATATGAA TTTTGCTTAT TAACGATTCA TTATAACCAC TTATTTTTTG
      421 TTTGGTTGAT AATGAACTGT GCTGATTACA AAAATACTAA AAATGCCCAT ATTTTTTCCT
      481 CCTTATAAAA TTAGTATAAT TATAGCACGA CCTCTGATAA ATATGAACAT GATGAGTGAT
      541 CGTTAAATTT ATACTGCAAT CGGATGCGAT TATTGAATAA AAGATATGAG AGATTTATCT
      601 AATTTCTTTT TTCTTGTAAA AAAAGAAAGT TCTTAAAGGT TTTATAGTTT TGGTCGTAGA
      661 GCACACGGTT TAACGACTTA ATTACGAAGT AAATAAGTCT AGTGTGTTAG ACTTTATGAA
      721 ATCTATATAC GTTTATATAT ATTTATTATC CGGAGGTGTA GCATGTCTCA TTCAATTTTG
      781 AGGGTTGCCA GAGTTAAAGG ATCGGGTCAC GCGTAGGACG CGTCGAGTAG GGTAATGTTG
      841 GTCATGTGCT TTTCGTTGCA nnnnnnnnnn nnnnnnnnnn GTTCCGCAGC CACACGCCGT
      901 GTGAAGCTGG TAGACCGGGG ACTTATCATC CAACCTGTTA CTCGGTACCA AATTCCAGAA
      961 AAGAGGCCTC CCGAAAGGGG GGCCTTTTTT CGTTTTGGTC CATAGCTTCA TATTGATTGA
     1021 AAAATGGCCG CTAAATTGAA GTGAATACTT CATAACAACT TTACCGTGTG TTTTTCAATA
     1081 AAATGCTTGA CTATAAGCAG AAATCGTTAT AAGATTAGAA ATGGTAATTC TAAAACCCCA
     1141 CAATAAGCCC CGGAAGGTTA TTTGTGTTTA GGGATATAGA GATTAAATCG GGAAATTTAC
     1201 AGTTAATTAG GAGGATACAA TTATGGAAAA AAAGGAATTT CGTGTATTAA TCAAATACTG
     1261 TTTTTTGAAG GGCAAAAATA CGGTAGAAGC GAAAACTTGG CTAGATAATG AGTTTCCCGA
     1321 CTCGGCACCT GGGAAATCTA CGATCATCGA TTGGTATGCG AAATTCAAGC GTGGTGAAAT
     1381 GTCGACCGAG GACGGTGAAA GATCTGGCAG ACCCAAAGAG GTAGTAACGG ACGAAAACAT
     1441 CAAAAAAATC CACAAAATGA TCTTAAATGA CCGTAAAATG AAGTTAATCG AGATCGCGGA
     1501 GGCACTTAAG ATCTCTAAGG AACGTGTAGG TCATATCATC CATCAATATT TAGATATGAG
     1561 GAAGCTCTGT GCCAAATGGG TACCCAGAGA GCTCACGTTT GACCAAAAAC AACGCCGTGT
     1621 AGATGATTCG AAGAGGTGTT TACAGTTGCT TACTCGTAAT ACGCCTGAGT TTTTCCGTCG
     1681 CTATGTAACG ATGGATGAAA CGTGGCTCCA TCACTACACT CCGGAGTCTA ATCGCCAGTC
     1741 GGCGGAGTGG ACGGCCACGG GTGAACCCTC GCCCAAGCGT GGCAAGACTC AAAAGTCTGC
     1801 GGGTAAAGTG ATGGCATCGG TATTTTGGGA TGCCCATGGC ATCATCTTTA TCGATTATCT
     1861 AGAGAAGGGC AAAACGATCA ACTCTGACTA TTATATGGCC CTTTTAGAGC GTTTAAAGGT
     1921 CGAAATCGCC GCGAAAAGGC CTCACATGAA GAAGAAAAAA GTATTATTCC ACCAAGACAA
     1981 CGCGCCCTGC CACAAGTCTT TACGAACCAT GGCGAAAATC CATGAATTAG GTTTCGAATT
     2041 ACTACCTCAC CCCCCCTATT CGCCTGATTT GGCACCTTCG GACTTTTTCT TATTCTCTGA
     2101 CCTCAAACGG ATGCTCGCGG GGAAAAAATT TGGTTGCAAT GAAGAGGTAA TCGCAGAAAC
     2161 TGAGGCATAT TTTGAGGCGA AACCCAAGGA GTACTACCAA AATGGTATCA AAAAATTAGA
     2221 AGGTCGTTAT AATCGTTGTA TCGCGCTAGA AGGGAACTAT GTAGAATAAG CTTGGAATCT
     2281 CCTTCTCGCC TCTTTCGCTG AACACGAAAG CGAATCCGTT CAGCACACAC TTTACGATAT
     2341 GGCGCAAAAA GTCCTCGGCT GCGTGCCGGA AGTGAAAGAC ATCCACCTCA CCATGCCCAA
     2401 CAAGCATTGC CTGCTCGTGG ACCTGTCCCG CTTCGGTCAG GACAATCCCA ACGACTTTTC
     2461 CGCTGCATAA CCCTGCTTCG GGGTCATTAT AGCGATTTTT TCGGTATATC CATCCTTTTT
     2521 CGCACGATAT ACAGGATTTT GCCAAAGGGT TCGTGTAGAC TTTCCTTGGT GTATCCAACG
     2581 GCGTCAGCCG GGCAGGATAG GTGAAGTAGG CCCACCCGCG AGCGGGTGTT CCTTCTTCAC
     2641 TGTCCCTTAT TCGCACCTGG CGGTGCTCAA CGGGAATCCT GCTCTGCGAG GCTGGCCGTA
     2701 CTCCTTCGGA GACGAGACGA GACAGCCTGA GAATGGATGC GAGTAATGAT ACAACAATAG
     2761 CGTGCTGTTC GCACGCTAAG GTCAGGCGGA ATGGCACTTC CTTATTCCAG ATGCGTGCGG
     2821 ATTATGCATG ACTGGCCGTC GTTTTACAAC GTCGTGACTG GGAAAACCCT GGCGCTTGTG
     2881 GTGGATCACA GTTATTGGAG ACTTCCTTGG CCGTACGATG GGTTTTGTTT CAGGTATCTG
     2941 GCACTTTTCG GGGAAATGTG CGCGGAACCC CTATTTGTTT ATTTTTCTAA ATACATTCAA
     3001 ATATGTATCC GCTCATGAGA CAATAACCCT GATAAATGCT TCAATAATAT TGAAAAAGGA
     3061 AGAGTATGAG TATTCAACAT TTCCGTGTCG CCCTTATTCC CTTTTTTGCG GCATTTTGCC
     3121 TTCCTGTTTT TGCTCACCCA GAAACGCTGG TGAAAGTAAA AGATGCTGAA GATCAGTTGG
     3181 GTGCACGAGT GGGTTACATC GAACTGGATC TCAACAGCGG TAAGATCCTT GAGAGTTTTC
     3241 GCCCCGAAGA ACGTTTTCCA ATGATGAGCA CTTTTAAAGT TCTGCTATGT GGCGCGGTAT
     3301 TATCCCGTAT TGACGCCGGG CAAGAGCAAC TCGGTCGCCG CATACACTAT TCTCAGAATG
     3361 ACTTGGTTGA GTACTCACCA GTCACAGAAA AGCATCTTAC GGATGGCATG ACAGTAAGAG
     3421 AATTATGCAG TGCTGCCATA ACCATGAGTG ATAACACTGC GGCCAACTTA CTTCTGACAA
     3481 CGATCGGAGG ACCGAAGGAG CTAACCGCTT TTTTGCACAA CATGGGGGAT CATGTAACTC
     3541 GCCTTGATCG TTGGGAACCG GAGCTGAATG AAGCCATACC AAACGACGAG CGTGACACCA
     3601 CGATGCCTGT AGCAATGGCA ACAACGTTGC GCAAACTATT AACTGGCGAA CTACTTACTC
     3661 TAGCTTCCCG GCAACAATTA ATAGACTGGA TGGAGGCGGA TAAAGTTGCA GGACCACTTC
     3721 TGCGCTCGGC CCTTCCGGCT GGCTGGTTTA TTGCTGATAA ATCTGGAGCC GGTGAGCGTG
     3781 GCTCTCGCGG TATCATTGCA GCACTGGGGC CAGATGGTAA GCCCTCCCGT ATCGTAGTTA
     3841 TCTACACGAC GGGGAGTCAG GCAACTATGG ATGAACGAAA TAGACAGATC GCTGAGATAG
     3901 GTGCCTCACT GATTAAGCAT TGGTAACTGT CAGACCAAGT TTACTCATAT ATACTTTAGA
     3961 TTGATTTAAA ACTTCATTTT TAATTTAAAA GGATCTAGGT GAAGATCCTT GAATTGCCAT
     4021 TATCAACAAG TTTGTACAAA AAAGCAGGCT CCGAATTGGT ATCACGAGGA CGATTTGAAG
     4081 CCCCCTACCC ATTTACGCTG ACTTGACGGG ACGGCGGCTT TGTTGAATAG AGCGTCAGAC
     4141 CCCGTAGAAA AGATCAAAGG ATCTTCGGCC GGCCGGCGCG CCGATCTGAA GATCAGCAGT
     4201 TCAACCTGTT GATAGTACGT ACTAAGCTCT CATGTTTCAC GTACTAAGCT CTCATGTTTA
     4261 ACGTACTAAG CTCTCATGTT TAACGAACTA AACCCTCATG GCTAACGTAC TAAGCTCTCA
     4321 TGGCTAACGT ACTAAGCTCT CATGTTTCAC GTACTAAGCT CTCATGTTTG AACAATAAAA
     4381 TTAATATAAA TCAGCAACTT AAATAGCCTC TAAGGTTTTA AGTTTTATAA GAAAAAAAAG
     4441 AATATATAAG GCTTTTAAAG CCTTTAAGGT TTAACGGTTG TGGACAACAA GCCAGGGATG
     4501 TAACGCACTG AGAAGCCCTT AGAGCCTCTC AAAGCAATTT TGAGTGACAC AGGAACACTT
     4561 AACGGCTGAC ATGGGGCGCG CCCAGCTGTA ACGCCAGCAA CGCGGCCTTT TTACGGTTCC
     4621 TGGCCTTTTG CTGGCCTTTT GCTCACATGT TCTTTCCAGC GACATATGCC ATACGCCGAA
     4681 CTGAACTCCA CCTAATGTCT TGGAGATTGT CGGATAGCGC GGAATAGGAT TGTGCCCTCT
     4741 GAGCGGATAA CAATTTCACA CAGGAAACAG CTATGACCAT GACACATGCA TCCACCATCG
     4801 CAGACTTATC ATCACTGAGC CTCCACCTAG CCTATACAAC AATAGCGTGC GTGGTTAGCA
     4861 CGCTAGGTGG AAGGGCTCGG AGTTGTGGTA ATCTATGTAT CCTGGGGTTA GCGTAACAGG
     4921 TTGGATGATA AGTCCCCGGT CTAGCCGACT GCGCAAAAGA CATAATCGAT TCACAAAAAA
     4981 TAGGCACACG AAAAACAAGT TAAGGGATGC AGTTTATGCA TCCCTTAACA AGCTTACTTA
     5041 TTAAATAATT TATAGCTATT GAAAAGAGAT AAGAATTGTT CAAAGCTAAT ATTGTTTAAA
     5101 TCGTCAATTC CTGCATGTTT TAAGGAATTG TTAAATTGAT TTTTTGTAAA TATTTTCTTG
     5161 TATTCTTTGT TAACCCATTT CATAACGAAA TAATTATACT TTTGTTTATC TTTGTGTGAT
     5221 ATTCTTGATT TTTTTCTACT TAATCTGATA AGTGAGCTAT TCACTTTAGG TTTAGGATGA
     5281 AAATATTCTC TTGGAACCAT ACTTAATATA GAAATATCAA CTTCTGCCAT TAAAAGTAAT
     5341 GCCAATGAGC GTTTTGTATT TAATAATCTT TTAGCAAACC CGTATTCCAC GATTAAATAA
     5401 ATCTCATTAG CTATACTA
//
