# Supplementary material for: A genetic platform for a biocementation bacterium
Source: bioRxiv preprint, doi:10.64898/2025.12.05.692644, version 1 (2025-12-06)
Supplement: Plasmid Sequences [file 692644_file03.zip › Sporosarcina Plasmid Vectors/Transposon plasmids/pGLU_450.gb]

LOCUS       pGLU_450                5418 bp ds-DNA     circular     30-APR-2025
DEFINITION  .
FEATURES             Location/Qualifiers
     prokaryote p... complement(352..803)
                     /label="PermC"
                     /ApEinfo_revcolor="#faac61"
                     /ApEinfo_fwdcolor="#faac61"
     RBS             complement(473..483)
                     /label="bsRBS"
                     /ApEinfo_revcolor="#b7e6d7"
                     /ApEinfo_fwdcolor="#b7e6d7"
     Primer site     804..833
                     /label="F-skpp-asm-15-mer-2x"
                     /ApEinfo_revcolor="#f58a5e"
                     /ApEinfo_fwdcolor="#f58a5e"
     misc_feature    804..833
                     /label="F primer binding"
                     /ApEinfo_revcolor="#d6b295"
                     /ApEinfo_fwdcolor="#d6b295"
     Barcode         838..857
                     /label="BC.0004"
                     /ApEinfo_revcolor="#c6c9d1"
                     /ApEinfo_fwdcolor="#c6c9d1"
     Barcode         838..857
                     /label=">skpp-4-F sk20mer-55583"
                     /ApEinfo_revcolor="#faac61"
                     /ApEinfo_fwdcolor="#faac61"
     Primer site     881..910
                     /label="R-skpp-asm-15-mer-2x"
                     /ApEinfo_revcolor="#f58a5e"
                     /ApEinfo_fwdcolor="#f58a5e"
     misc_feature    complement(881..910)
                     /label="R primer binding"
                     /ApEinfo_revcolor="#d6b295"
                     /ApEinfo_fwdcolor="#d6b295"
     miscellaneous   911..940
                     /label="Himar_RE"
                     /ApEinfo_revcolor="#faac61"
                     /ApEinfo_fwdcolor="#faac61"
     miscellaneous   complement(911..940)
                     /label="Himar_LE"
                     /ApEinfo_revcolor="#faac61"
                     /ApEinfo_fwdcolor="#faac61"
     terminator      941..1001
                     /label="L3S2P21"
                     /ApEinfo_revcolor="#c6c9d1"
                     /ApEinfo_fwdcolor="#c6c9d1"
     Promoter        1002..1222
                     /label="p00572"
                     /ApEinfo_revcolor="#b1ff67"
                     /ApEinfo_fwdcolor="#b1ff67"
     CDS             1223..2269
                     /label="Himar.005"
                     /ApEinfo_revcolor="#ffef86"
                     /ApEinfo_fwdcolor="#ffef86"
     prokaryote t... 2274..2454
                     /label="TAmarelleT9"
                     /ApEinfo_revcolor="#f58a5e"
                     /ApEinfo_fwdcolor="#f58a5e"
     miscellaneous   2455..2700
                     /label="oriT"
                     /ApEinfo_revcolor="#84b0dc"
                     /ApEinfo_fwdcolor="#84b0dc"
     miscellaneous   complement(2709..2748)
                     /label="UNS1"
                     /ApEinfo_revcolor="#9eafd2"
                     /ApEinfo_fwdcolor="#9eafd2"
     prokaryote t... complement(2749..2778)
                     /label="L2U5H11"
                     /ApEinfo_revcolor="#f8d3a9"
                     /ApEinfo_fwdcolor="#f8d3a9"
     primer_bind     complement(2831..2847)
                     /label="M13 fwd"
                     /ApEinfo_revcolor="#d59687"
                     /ApEinfo_fwdcolor="#d59687"
     primer_bind     complement(2831..2848)
                     /label="M13-fwd"
                     /ApEinfo_revcolor="#85dae9"
                     /ApEinfo_fwdcolor="#85dae9"
     promoter        2961..3065
                     /label="Pamp"
                     /ApEinfo_revcolor="#faac61"
                     /ApEinfo_fwdcolor="#faac61"
     CDS             3066..3926
                     /label="AmpR"
                     /ApEinfo_revcolor="#f58a5e"
                     /ApEinfo_fwdcolor="#f58a5e"
     misc_feature    4027..4047
                     /label="Gateway recomb1"
                     /ApEinfo_revcolor="#f58a5e"
                     /ApEinfo_fwdcolor="#f58a5e"
     misc_recomb     4027..4047
                     /label="attB1"
                     /ApEinfo_revcolor="#c7b0e3"
                     /ApEinfo_fwdcolor="#c7b0e3"
     ORI             complement(4183..4571)
                     /label="R6K ORI"
                     /ApEinfo_revcolor="#f58a5e"
                     /ApEinfo_fwdcolor="#f58a5e"
     primer_bind     4761..4777
                     /label="M13 rev"
                     /ApEinfo_revcolor="#c7b0e3"
                     /ApEinfo_fwdcolor="#c7b0e3"
     primer_bind     4761..4781
                     /label="M13-rev"
                     /ApEinfo_revcolor="#85dae9"
                     /ApEinfo_fwdcolor="#85dae9"
     prokaryote p... complement(4834..4865)
                     /label="L2U8H11"
                     /ApEinfo_revcolor="#75c6a9"
                     /ApEinfo_fwdcolor="#75c6a9"
     miscellaneous   complement(4866..4905)
                     /label="UNSX"
                     /ApEinfo_revcolor="#9eafd2"
                     /ApEinfo_fwdcolor="#9eafd2"
     miscellaneous   4914..4943
                     /label="Himar_LE"
                     /ApEinfo_revcolor="#faac61"
                     /ApEinfo_fwdcolor="#faac61"
     miscellaneous   complement(4914..4943)
                     /label="Himar_RE"
                     /ApEinfo_revcolor="#faac61"
                     /ApEinfo_fwdcolor="#faac61"
     prokaryote t... complement(4944..5029)
                     /label="TermC"
                     /ApEinfo_revcolor="#f8d3a9"
                     /ApEinfo_fwdcolor="#f8d3a9"
ORIGIN
        1 TCAAAAACAA TTTTGCGTAT TATATCCGTA CTTATGTTAT AAGGTATATT ACCATATATT
       61 TTATAGGATT GGTTTTTAGG AAATTTAAAC TGCAATATAT CCTTGTTTAA AACTTGGAAA
      121 TTATCGTGAT CAACAAGTTT ATTTTCTGTA GTTTTGCATA ATTTATGGTC TATTTCAATG
      181 GCAGTTACGA AATTACACCT CTTTACTAAT TCAAGGGTAA AATGGCCTTT TCCTGAGCCG
      241 ATTTCAAAGA TATTATCATG TTCATTTAAT CTTATGTTTG TCATAATCTT GTCGATATTA
      301 TGCTTAGAAG TAATAAAGTT TTGACTGTGT TTTATATTTT TCTCGTTCAT TTATAACCCT
      361 CTTTAATTTG GTTATATGAA TTTTGCTTAT TAACGATTCA TTATAACCAC TTATTTTTTG
      421 TTTGGTTGAT AATGAACTGT GCTGATTACA AAAATACTAA AAATGCCCAT ATTTTTTCCT
      481 CCTTATAAAA TTAGTATAAT TATAGCACGA CCTCTGATAA ATATGAACAT GATGAGTGAT
      541 CGTTAAATTT ATACTGCAAT CGGATGCGAT TATTGAATAA AAGATATGAG AGATTTATCT
      601 AATTTCTTTT TTCTTGTAAA AAAAGAAAGT TCTTAAAGGT TTTATAGTTT TGGTCGTAGA
      661 GCACACGGTT TAACGACTTA ATTACGAAGT AAATAAGTCT AGTGTGTTAG ACTTTATGAA
      721 ATCTATATAC GTTTATATAT ATTTATTATC CGGAGGTGTA GCATGTCTCA TTCAATTTTG
      781 AGGGTTGCCA GAGTTAAAGG ATCGGGTCAC GCGTAGGACG CGTCGAGTAG GGTAATGGGG
      841 TGGGTAAATG GTAATGCGCA nnnnnnnnnn nnnnnnnnnn GTTCCGCAGC CACACGCCGT
      901 GTGAAGCTGG TAGACCGGGG ACTTATCATC CAACCTGTTA CTCGGTACCA AATTCCAGAA
      961 AAGAGGCCTC CCGAAAGGGG GGCCTTTTTT CGTTTTGGTC CATAGCTTCA TATTGATTGA
     1021 AAAATGGCCG CTAAATTGAA GTGAATACTT CATAACAACT TTACCGTGTG TTTTTCAATA
     1081 AAATGCTTGA CTATAAGCAG AAATCGTTAT AAGATTAGAA ATGGTAATTC TAAAACCCCA
     1141 CAATAAGCCC CGGAAGGTTA TTTGTGTTTA GGGATATAGA GATTAAATCG GGAAATTTAC
     1201 AGTTAATTAG GAGGATACAA TTATGGAGAA GAAAGAGTTC AGAGTCCTCA TAAAGTATTG
     1261 CTTCTTAAAA GGGAAGAACA CCGTTGAGGC CAAGACCTGG CTGGACAACG AATTCCCAGA
     1321 TAGCGCACCC GGCAAGAGCA CCATAATAGA CTGGTACGCC AAGTTTAAAA GAGGCGAGAT
     1381 GTCAACTGAA GATGGCGAGC GTAGCGGGCG TCCAAAGGAA GTTGTCACAG ATGAGAATAT
     1441 TAAGAAGATT CATAAGATGA TACTCAACGA TAGAAAGATG AAACTCATTG AAATAGCCGA
     1501 AGCACTGAAA ATAAGCAAAG AGAGAGTCGG CCACATTATA CACCAGTACC TCGACATGCG
     1561 GAAATTGTGC GCGAAGTGGG TTCCACGTGA ATTGACCTTC GATCAGAAGC AGAGGAGAGT
     1621 CGACGACAGC AAACGGTGCC TCCAATTACT GACCAGAAAC ACCCCGGAAT TCTTTAGAAG
     1681 GTACGTTACC ATGGACGAAA CCTGGTTGCA CCATTATACC CCCGAATCTA ACAGGCAATC
     1741 TGCCGAATGG ACCGCGACAG GCGAGCCAAG CCCAAAAAGA GGGAAAACCC AGAAATCTGC
     1801 CGGTAAGGTC ATGGCAAGCG TCTTCTGGGA CGCGCACGGG ATAATATTCA TTGACTACCT
     1861 GGAAAAAGGG AAGACAATTA ATAGCGATTA CTACATGGCG CTGCTCGAAA GACTCAAAGT
     1921 TGAGATTGCG GCCAAGCGGC CGCATATGAA AAAAAAGAAG GTTCTCTTTC ATCAGGATAA
     1981 TGCCCCATGT CATAAAAGCC TCAGGACTAT GGCCAAGATA CACGAGCTCG GTTTTGAGCT
     2041 CCTGCCGCAT CCACCATACA GCCCCGACTT AGCACCGTCA GATTTCTTTC TCTTTAGCGA
     2101 TTTGAAGAGG ATGTTGGCCG GGAAGAAGTT CGGTTGTAAC GAGGAAGTTA TTGCAGAAAC
     2161 CGAAGCATAC TTCGAAGCCA AGCCAAAAGA ATATTATCAG AACGGCATTA AGAAGCTCGA
     2221 GGGCAGATAC AACAGATGCA TTGCCCTGGA GGGGAATTAC GTCGAGTGAG CTTGGAATCT
     2281 CCTTCTCGCC TCTTTCGCTG AACACGAAAG CGAATCCGTT CAGCACACAC TTTACGATAT
     2341 GGCGCAAAAA GTCCTCGGCT GCGTGCCGGA AGTGAAAGAC ATCCACCTCA CCATGCCCAA
     2401 CAAGCATTGC CTGCTCGTGG ACCTGTCCCG CTTCGGTCAG GACAATCCCA ACGACTTTTC
     2461 CGCTGCATAA CCCTGCTTCG GGGTCATTAT AGCGATTTTT TCGGTATATC CATCCTTTTT
     2521 CGCACGATAT ACAGGATTTT GCCAAAGGGT TCGTGTAGAC TTTCCTTGGT GTATCCAACG
     2581 GCGTCAGCCG GGCAGGATAG GTGAAGTAGG CCCACCCGCG AGCGGGTGTT CCTTCTTCAC
     2641 TGTCCCTTAT TCGCACCTGG CGGTGCTCAA CGGGAATCCT GCTCTGCGAG GCTGGCCGTA
     2701 CTCCTTCGGA GACGAGACGA GACAGCCTGA GAATGGATGC GAGTAATGAT ACAACAATAG
     2761 CGTGCTGTTC GCACGCTAAG GTCAGGCGGA ATGGCACTTC CTTATTCCAG ATGCGTGCGG
     2821 ATTATGCATG ACTGGCCGTC GTTTTACAAC GTCGTGACTG GGAAAACCCT GGCGCTTGTG
     2881 GTGGATCACA GTTATTGGAG ACTTCCTTGG CCGTACGATG GGTTTTGTTT CAGGTATCTG
     2941 GCACTTTTCG GGGAAATGTG CGCGGAACCC CTATTTGTTT ATTTTTCTAA ATACATTCAA
     3001 ATATGTATCC GCTCATGAGA CAATAACCCT GATAAATGCT TCAATAATAT TGAAAAAGGA
     3061 AGAGTATGAG TATTCAACAT TTCCGTGTCG CCCTTATTCC CTTTTTTGCG GCATTTTGCC
     3121 TTCCTGTTTT TGCTCACCCA GAAACGCTGG TGAAAGTAAA AGATGCTGAA GATCAGTTGG
     3181 GTGCACGAGT GGGTTACATC GAACTGGATC TCAACAGCGG TAAGATCCTT GAGAGTTTTC
     3241 GCCCCGAAGA ACGTTTTCCA ATGATGAGCA CTTTTAAAGT TCTGCTATGT GGCGCGGTAT
     3301 TATCCCGTAT TGACGCCGGG CAAGAGCAAC TCGGTCGCCG CATACACTAT TCTCAGAATG
     3361 ACTTGGTTGA GTACTCACCA GTCACAGAAA AGCATCTTAC GGATGGCATG ACAGTAAGAG
     3421 AATTATGCAG TGCTGCCATA ACCATGAGTG ATAACACTGC GGCCAACTTA CTTCTGACAA
     3481 CGATCGGAGG ACCGAAGGAG CTAACCGCTT TTTTGCACAA CATGGGGGAT CATGTAACTC
     3541 GCCTTGATCG TTGGGAACCG GAGCTGAATG AAGCCATACC AAACGACGAG CGTGACACCA
     3601 CGATGCCTGT AGCAATGGCA ACAACGTTGC GCAAACTATT AACTGGCGAA CTACTTACTC
     3661 TAGCTTCCCG GCAACAATTA ATAGACTGGA TGGAGGCGGA TAAAGTTGCA GGACCACTTC
     3721 TGCGCTCGGC CCTTCCGGCT GGCTGGTTTA TTGCTGATAA ATCTGGAGCC GGTGAGCGTG
     3781 GCTCTCGCGG TATCATTGCA GCACTGGGGC CAGATGGTAA GCCCTCCCGT ATCGTAGTTA
     3841 TCTACACGAC GGGGAGTCAG GCAACTATGG ATGAACGAAA TAGACAGATC GCTGAGATAG
     3901 GTGCCTCACT GATTAAGCAT TGGTAACTGT CAGACCAAGT TTACTCATAT ATACTTTAGA
     3961 TTGATTTAAA ACTTCATTTT TAATTTAAAA GGATCTAGGT GAAGATCCTT GAATTGCCAT
     4021 TATCAACAAG TTTGTACAAA AAAGCAGGCT CCGAATTGGT ATCACGAGGA CGATTTGAAG
     4081 CCCCCTACCC ATTTACGCTG ACTTGACGGG ACGGCGGCTT TGTTGAATAG AGCGTCAGAC
     4141 CCCGTAGAAA AGATCAAAGG ATCTTCGGCC GGCCGGCGCG CCGATCTGAA GATCAGCAGT
     4201 TCAACCTGTT GATAGTACGT ACTAAGCTCT CATGTTTCAC GTACTAAGCT CTCATGTTTA
     4261 ACGTACTAAG CTCTCATGTT TAACGAACTA AACCCTCATG GCTAACGTAC TAAGCTCTCA
     4321 TGGCTAACGT ACTAAGCTCT CATGTTTCAC GTACTAAGCT CTCATGTTTG AACAATAAAA
     4381 TTAATATAAA TCAGCAACTT AAATAGCCTC TAAGGTTTTA AGTTTTATAA GAAAAAAAAG
     4441 AATATATAAG GCTTTTAAAG CCTTTAAGGT TTAACGGTTG TGGACAACAA GCCAGGGATG
     4501 TAACGCACTG AGAAGCCCTT AGAGCCTCTC AAAGCAATTT TGAGTGACAC AGGAACACTT
     4561 AACGGCTGAC ATGGGGCGCG CCCAGCTGTA ACGCCAGCAA CGCGGCCTTT TTACGGTTCC
     4621 TGGCCTTTTG CTGGCCTTTT GCTCACATGT TCTTTCCAGC GACATATGCC ATACGCCGAA
     4681 CTGAACTCCA CCTAATGTCT TGGAGATTGT CGGATAGCGC GGAATAGGAT TGTGCCCTCT
     4741 GAGCGGATAA CAATTTCACA CAGGAAACAG CTATGACCAT GACACATGCA TCCACCATCG
     4801 CAGACTTATC ATCACTGAGC CTCCACCTAG CCTATACAAC AATAGCGTGC GTGGTTAGCA
     4861 CGCTAGGTGG AAGGGCTCGG AGTTGTGGTA ATCTATGTAT CCTGGGGTTA GCGTAACAGG
     4921 TTGGATGATA AGTCCCCGGT CTAGCCGACT GCGCAAAAGA CATAATCGAT TCACAAAAAA
     4981 TAGGCACACG AAAAACAAGT TAAGGGATGC AGTTTATGCA TCCCTTAACA AGCTTACTTA
     5041 TTAAATAATT TATAGCTATT GAAAAGAGAT AAGAATTGTT CAAAGCTAAT ATTGTTTAAA
     5101 TCGTCAATTC CTGCATGTTT TAAGGAATTG TTAAATTGAT TTTTTGTAAA TATTTTCTTG
     5161 TATTCTTTGT TAACCCATTT CATAACGAAA TAATTATACT TTTGTTTATC TTTGTGTGAT
     5221 ATTCTTGATT TTTTTCTACT TAATCTGATA AGTGAGCTAT TCACTTTAGG TTTAGGATGA
     5281 AAATATTCTC TTGGAACCAT ACTTAATATA GAAATATCAA CTTCTGCCAT TAAAAGTAAT
     5341 GCCAATGAGC GTTTTGTATT TAATAATCTT TTAGCAAACC CGTATTCCAC GATTAAATAA
     5401 ATCTCATTAG CTATACTA
//
