# Supplementary material for: A genetic platform for a biocementation bacterium
Source: bioRxiv preprint, doi:10.64898/2025.12.05.692644, version 1 (2025-12-06)
Supplement: Plasmid Sequences [file 692644_file03.zip › Sporosarcina Plasmid Vectors/Transposon plasmids/pGLU_497.gb]

LOCUS       pGLU_497                5810 bp ds-DNA     circular     30-APR-2025
DEFINITION  .
FEATURES             Location/Qualifiers
     CDS             1..1431
                     /label="Tn5.003"
                     /ApEinfo_revcolor="#ffef86"
                     /ApEinfo_fwdcolor="#ffef86"
     prokaryote t... 1436..1616
                     /label="TAmarelleT9"
                     /ApEinfo_revcolor="#f58a5e"
                     /ApEinfo_fwdcolor="#f58a5e"
     miscellaneous   1617..1862
                     /label="oriT"
                     /ApEinfo_revcolor="#84b0dc"
                     /ApEinfo_fwdcolor="#84b0dc"
     miscellaneous   complement(1871..1910)
                     /label="UNS1"
                     /ApEinfo_revcolor="#9eafd2"
                     /ApEinfo_fwdcolor="#9eafd2"
     prokaryote t... complement(1911..1940)
                     /label="L2U5H11"
                     /ApEinfo_revcolor="#f8d3a9"
                     /ApEinfo_fwdcolor="#f8d3a9"
     primer_bind     complement(1993..2009)
                     /label="M13 fwd"
                     /ApEinfo_revcolor="#d59687"
                     /ApEinfo_fwdcolor="#d59687"
     primer_bind     complement(1993..2010)
                     /label="M13-fwd"
                     /ApEinfo_revcolor="#85dae9"
                     /ApEinfo_fwdcolor="#85dae9"
     promoter        2123..2227
                     /label="Pamp"
                     /ApEinfo_revcolor="#faac61"
                     /ApEinfo_fwdcolor="#faac61"
     CDS             2228..3088
                     /label="AmpR"
                     /ApEinfo_revcolor="#f58a5e"
                     /ApEinfo_fwdcolor="#f58a5e"
     misc_feature    3189..3209
                     /label="Gateway recomb1"
                     /ApEinfo_revcolor="#f58a5e"
                     /ApEinfo_fwdcolor="#f58a5e"
     misc_recomb     3189..3209
                     /label="attB1"
                     /ApEinfo_revcolor="#c7b0e3"
                     /ApEinfo_fwdcolor="#c7b0e3"
     ORI             complement(3345..3733)
                     /label="R6K ORI"
                     /ApEinfo_revcolor="#f58a5e"
                     /ApEinfo_fwdcolor="#f58a5e"
     primer_bind     3923..3939
                     /label="M13 rev"
                     /ApEinfo_revcolor="#c7b0e3"
                     /ApEinfo_fwdcolor="#c7b0e3"
     primer_bind     3923..3943
                     /label="M13-rev"
                     /ApEinfo_revcolor="#85dae9"
                     /ApEinfo_fwdcolor="#85dae9"
     prokaryote p... complement(3996..4027)
                     /label="L2U8H11"
                     /ApEinfo_revcolor="#75c6a9"
                     /ApEinfo_fwdcolor="#75c6a9"
     miscellaneous   complement(4028..4067)
                     /label="UNSX"
                     /ApEinfo_revcolor="#9eafd2"
                     /ApEinfo_fwdcolor="#9eafd2"
     miscellaneous   4076..4094
                     /label="Tn5_LE"
                     /ApEinfo_revcolor="#faac61"
                     /ApEinfo_fwdcolor="#faac61"
     miscellaneous   complement(4076..4094)
                     /label="Tn5_RE"
                     /ApEinfo_revcolor="#faac61"
                     /ApEinfo_fwdcolor="#faac61"
     prokaryote t... complement(4095..4180)
                     /label="TermC"
                     /ApEinfo_revcolor="#f8d3a9"
                     /ApEinfo_fwdcolor="#f8d3a9"
     misc_feature    complement(4185..4919)
                     /label="ermC"
                     /ApEinfo_revcolor="#faac61"
                     /ApEinfo_fwdcolor="#faac61"
     prokaryote p... complement(4921..5372)
                     /label="PermC"
                     /ApEinfo_revcolor="#faac61"
                     /ApEinfo_fwdcolor="#faac61"
     RBS             complement(5042..5052)
                     /label="bsRBS"
                     /ApEinfo_revcolor="#b7e6d7"
                     /ApEinfo_fwdcolor="#b7e6d7"
     misc_feature    5373..5402
                     /label="F primer binding"
                     /ApEinfo_revcolor="#d6b295"
                     /ApEinfo_fwdcolor="#d6b295"
     Primer site     5373..5402
                     /label="F-skpp-asm-15-mer-2x"
                     /ApEinfo_revcolor="#f58a5e"
                     /ApEinfo_fwdcolor="#f58a5e"
     Barcode         5407..5426
                     /label="BC.0008"
                     /ApEinfo_revcolor="#c6c9d1"
                     /ApEinfo_fwdcolor="#c6c9d1"
     Barcode         5407..5426
                     /label=">skpp-8-F sk20mer-88693"
                     /ApEinfo_revcolor="#faac61"
                     /ApEinfo_fwdcolor="#faac61"
     Primer site     5450..5479
                     /label="R-skpp-asm-15-mer-2x"
                     /ApEinfo_revcolor="#f58a5e"
                     /ApEinfo_fwdcolor="#f58a5e"
     misc_feature    complement(5450..5479)
                     /label="R primer binding"
                     /ApEinfo_revcolor="#d6b295"
                     /ApEinfo_fwdcolor="#d6b295"
     miscellaneous   5480..5498
                     /label="Tn5_RE"
                     /ApEinfo_revcolor="#faac61"
                     /ApEinfo_fwdcolor="#faac61"
     miscellaneous   complement(5480..5498)
                     /label="Tn5_LE"
                     /ApEinfo_revcolor="#faac61"
                     /ApEinfo_fwdcolor="#faac61"
     terminator      5499..5559
                     /label="L3S2P21"
                     /ApEinfo_revcolor="#c6c9d1"
                     /ApEinfo_fwdcolor="#c6c9d1"
     Promoter        5560..5708
                     /label="p16320"
                     /ApEinfo_revcolor="#b1ff67"
                     /ApEinfo_fwdcolor="#b1ff67"
     misc_feature    5709..5783
                     /label="RiboJ"
                     /ApEinfo_revcolor="#c7b0e3"
                     /ApEinfo_fwdcolor="#c7b0e3"
     RBS             5793..5804
                     /label="strong bacterial ribosome binding site (Elowitz and Leibler, 2000)"
                     /ApEinfo_revcolor="#d6b295"
                     /ApEinfo_fwdcolor="#d6b295"
ORIGIN
        1 ATGATTACAT CGGCTTTACA TCGTGCAGCA GATTGGGCAA AATCAGTTTT TTCGTCGGCC
       61 GCATTAGGTG ATCCACGTCG TACAGCACGT TTAGTTAACG TAGCAGCACA GTTAGCGAAA
      121 TATTCAGGTA AATCAATTAC AATTTCATCA GAAGGTTCAA AAGCGATGCA AGAAGGTGCA
      181 TATCGTTTTA TTCGTAACCC AAATGTTTCA GCAGAAGCAA TTCGTAAAGC AGGTGCGATG
      241 CAAACAGTTA AATTAGCGCA AGAATTTCCA GAATTATTAG CTATTGAAGA TACAACATCG
      301 TTATCATATC GTCATCAAGT TGCAGAAGAA TTAGGTAAAT TAGGTTCAAT TCAAGATAAA
      361 TCACGTGGTT GGTGGGTTCA TTCAGTTTTA TTATTAGAAG CAACAACATT TCGTACAGTT
      421 GGTTTATTAC ATCAGGAATG GTGGATGCGT CCAGATGATC CAGCAGATGC AGATGAAAAA
      481 GAATCAGGTA AATGGTTAGC GGCCGCCGCT ACTTCGCGTT TAAGGATGGG TTCAATGATG
      541 TCAAATGTTA TTGCAGTTTG TGATCGTGAA GCAGATATTC ATGCATATTT ACAGGATAAA
      601 TTAGCGCATA ATGAACGTTT TGTTGTTCGT TCAAAACATC CACGTAAAGA TGTTGAATCA
      661 GGTTTATATT TATATGATCA CTTAAAAAAT CAACCAGAAT TAGGTGGTTA TCAAATTTCA
      721 ATTCCACAAA AAGGTGTTGT TGATAAACGT GGTAAACGTA AAAATCGTCC AGCACGTAAA
      781 GCATCATTAT CATTACGTTC AGGTCGTATT ACATTAAAAC AAGGTAATAT TACATTAAAT
      841 GCAGTTTTAG CGGAAGAAAT TAACCCACCA AAAGGTGAAA CACCATTAAA ATGGTTATTA
      901 TTAACATCAG AGCCAGTTGA ATCGTTAGCG CAGGCATTAC GTGTTATTGA TATTTATACA
      961 CATCGTTGGC GTATTGAAGA ATTTCACAAA GCATGGAAAA CGGGTGCAGG TGCAGAACGT
     1021 CAACGTATGG AAGAACCAGA TAATTTAGAA CGTATGGTTT CAATTTTATC ATTTGTTGCA
     1081 GTTCGTTTAT TACAGTTACG TGAATCGTTT ACTCCACCAC AGGCTTTACG TGCACAAGGT
     1141 TTATTAAAAG AAGCAGAACA CGTAGAATCA CAATCAGCAG AAACAGTTTT AACACCAGAT
     1201 GAATGTCAGT TATTAGGTTA TTTAGATAAA GGTAAACGTA AACGTAAAGA AAAAGCAGGT
     1261 TCATTACAGT GGGCATATAT GGCAATTGCA CGTTTAGGTG GTTTTATGGA TTCAAAACGT
     1321 ACAGGTATTG CATCATGGGG TGCATTATGG GAAGGTTGGG AAGCATTACA GTCAAAATTA
     1381 GATGGTTTTT TAGCGGCAAA AGACTTAATG GCACAAGGTA TTAAAATCTA AGCTTGGAAT
     1441 CTCCTTCTCG CCTCTTTCGC TGAACACGAA AGCGAATCCG TTCAGCACAC ACTTTACGAT
     1501 ATGGCGCAAA AAGTCCTCGG CTGCGTGCCG GAAGTGAAAG ACATCCACCT CACCATGCCC
     1561 AACAAGCATT GCCTGCTCGT GGACCTGTCC CGCTTCGGTC AGGACAATCC CAACGACTTT
     1621 TCCGCTGCAT AACCCTGCTT CGGGGTCATT ATAGCGATTT TTTCGGTATA TCCATCCTTT
     1681 TTCGCACGAT ATACAGGATT TTGCCAAAGG GTTCGTGTAG ACTTTCCTTG GTGTATCCAA
     1741 CGGCGTCAGC CGGGCAGGAT AGGTGAAGTA GGCCCACCCG CGAGCGGGTG TTCCTTCTTC
     1801 ACTGTCCCTT ATTCGCACCT GGCGGTGCTC AACGGGAATC CTGCTCTGCG AGGCTGGCCG
     1861 TACTCCTTCG GAGACGAGAC GAGACAGCCT GAGAATGGAT GCGAGTAATG ATACAACAAT
     1921 AGCGTGCTGT TCGCACGCTA AGGTCAGGCG GAATGGCACT TCCTTATTCC AGATGCGTGC
     1981 GGATTATGCA TGACTGGCCG TCGTTTTACA ACGTCGTGAC TGGGAAAACC CTGGCGCTTG
     2041 TGGTGGATCA CAGTTATTGG AGACTTCCTT GGCCGTACGA TGGGTTTTGT TTCAGGTATC
     2101 TGGCACTTTT CGGGGAAATG TGCGCGGAAC CCCTATTTGT TTATTTTTCT AAATACATTC
     2161 AAATATGTAT CCGCTCATGA GACAATAACC CTGATAAATG CTTCAATAAT ATTGAAAAAG
     2221 GAAGAGTATG AGTATTCAAC ATTTCCGTGT CGCCCTTATT CCCTTTTTTG CGGCATTTTG
     2281 CCTTCCTGTT TTTGCTCACC CAGAAACGCT GGTGAAAGTA AAAGATGCTG AAGATCAGTT
     2341 GGGTGCACGA GTGGGTTACA TCGAACTGGA TCTCAACAGC GGTAAGATCC TTGAGAGTTT
     2401 TCGCCCCGAA GAACGTTTTC CAATGATGAG CACTTTTAAA GTTCTGCTAT GTGGCGCGGT
     2461 ATTATCCCGT ATTGACGCCG GGCAAGAGCA ACTCGGTCGC CGCATACACT ATTCTCAGAA
     2521 TGACTTGGTT GAGTACTCAC CAGTCACAGA AAAGCATCTT ACGGATGGCA TGACAGTAAG
     2581 AGAATTATGC AGTGCTGCCA TAACCATGAG TGATAACACT GCGGCCAACT TACTTCTGAC
     2641 AACGATCGGA GGACCGAAGG AGCTAACCGC TTTTTTGCAC AACATGGGGG ATCATGTAAC
     2701 TCGCCTTGAT CGTTGGGAAC CGGAGCTGAA TGAAGCCATA CCAAACGACG AGCGTGACAC
     2761 CACGATGCCT GTAGCAATGG CAACAACGTT GCGCAAACTA TTAACTGGCG AACTACTTAC
     2821 TCTAGCTTCC CGGCAACAAT TAATAGACTG GATGGAGGCG GATAAAGTTG CAGGACCACT
     2881 TCTGCGCTCG GCCCTTCCGG CTGGCTGGTT TATTGCTGAT AAATCTGGAG CCGGTGAGCG
     2941 TGGCTCTCGC GGTATCATTG CAGCACTGGG GCCAGATGGT AAGCCCTCCC GTATCGTAGT
     3001 TATCTACACG ACGGGGAGTC AGGCAACTAT GGATGAACGA AATAGACAGA TCGCTGAGAT
     3061 AGGTGCCTCA CTGATTAAGC ATTGGTAACT GTCAGACCAA GTTTACTCAT ATATACTTTA
     3121 GATTGATTTA AAACTTCATT TTTAATTTAA AAGGATCTAG GTGAAGATCC TTGAATTGCC
     3181 ATTATCAACA AGTTTGTACA AAAAAGCAGG CTCCGAATTG GTATCACGAG GACGATTTGA
     3241 AGCCCCCTAC CCATTTACGC TGACTTGACG GGACGGCGGC TTTGTTGAAT AGAGCGTCAG
     3301 ACCCCGTAGA AAAGATCAAA GGATCTTCGG CCGGCCGGCG CGCCGATCTG AAGATCAGCA
     3361 GTTCAACCTG TTGATAGTAC GTACTAAGCT CTCATGTTTC ACGTACTAAG CTCTCATGTT
     3421 TAACGTACTA AGCTCTCATG TTTAACGAAC TAAACCCTCA TGGCTAACGT ACTAAGCTCT
     3481 CATGGCTAAC GTACTAAGCT CTCATGTTTC ACGTACTAAG CTCTCATGTT TGAACAATAA
     3541 AATTAATATA AATCAGCAAC TTAAATAGCC TCTAAGGTTT TAAGTTTTAT AAGAAAAAAA
     3601 AGAATATATA AGGCTTTTAA AGCCTTTAAG GTTTAACGGT TGTGGACAAC AAGCCAGGGA
     3661 TGTAACGCAC TGAGAAGCCC TTAGAGCCTC TCAAAGCAAT TTTGAGTGAC ACAGGAACAC
     3721 TTAACGGCTG ACATGGGGCG CGCCCAGCTG TAACGCCAGC AACGCGGCCT TTTTACGGTT
     3781 CCTGGCCTTT TGCTGGCCTT TTGCTCACAT GTTCTTTCCA GCGACATATG CCATACGCCG
     3841 AACTGAACTC CACCTAATGT CTTGGAGATT GTCGGATAGC GCGGAATAGG ATTGTGCCCT
     3901 CTGAGCGGAT AACAATTTCA CACAGGAAAC AGCTATGACC ATGACACATG CATCCACCAT
     3961 CGCAGACTTA TCATCACTGA GCCTCCACCT AGCCTATACA ACAATAGCGT GCGTGGTTAG
     4021 CACGCTAGGT GGAAGGGCTC GGAGTTGTGG TAATCTATGT ATCCTGGGGT TAGCGCTGTC
     4081 TCTTATACAC ATCTGCCGAC TGCGCAAAAG ACATAATCGA TTCACAAAAA ATAGGCACAC
     4141 GAAAAACAAG TTAAGGGATG CAGTTTATGC ATCCCTTAAC AAGCTTACTT ATTAAATAAT
     4201 TTATAGCTAT TGAAAAGAGA TAAGAATTGT TCAAAGCTAA TATTGTTTAA ATCGTCAATT
     4261 CCTGCATGTT TTAAGGAATT GTTAAATTGA TTTTTTGTAA ATATTTTCTT GTATTCTTTG
     4321 TTAACCCATT TCATAACGAA ATAATTATAC TTTTGTTTAT CTTTGTGTGA TATTCTTGAT
     4381 TTTTTTCTAC TTAATCTGAT AAGTGAGCTA TTCACTTTAG GTTTAGGATG AAAATATTCT
     4441 CTTGGAACCA TACTTAATAT AGAAATATCA ACTTCTGCCA TTAAAAGTAA TGCCAATGAG
     4501 CGTTTTGTAT TTAATAATCT TTTAGCAAAC CCGTATTCCA CGATTAAATA AATCTCATTA
     4561 GCTATACTAT CAAAAACAAT TTTGCGTATT ATATCCGTAC TTATGTTATA AGGTATATTA
     4621 CCATATATTT TATAGGATTG GTTTTTAGGA AATTTAAACT GCAATATATC CTTGTTTAAA
     4681 ACTTGGAAAT TATCGTGATC AACAAGTTTA TTTTCTGTAG TTTTGCATAA TTTATGGTCT
     4741 ATTTCAATGG CAGTTACGAA ATTACACCTC TTTACTAATT CAAGGGTAAA ATGGCCTTTT
     4801 CCTGAGCCGA TTTCAAAGAT ATTATCATGT TCATTTAATC TTATGTTTGT CATAATCTTG
     4861 TCGATATTAT GCTTAGAAGT AATAAAGTTT TGACTGTGTT TTATATTTTT CTCGTTCATT
     4921 TATAACCCTC TTTAATTTGG TTATATGAAT TTTGCTTATT AACGATTCAT TATAACCACT
     4981 TATTTTTTGT TTGGTTGATA ATGAACTGTG CTGATTACAA AAATACTAAA AATGCCCATA
     5041 TTTTTTCCTC CTTATAAAAT TAGTATAATT ATAGCACGAC CTCTGATAAA TATGAACATG
     5101 ATGAGTGATC GTTAAATTTA TACTGCAATC GGATGCGATT ATTGAATAAA AGATATGAGA
     5161 GATTTATCTA ATTTCTTTTT TCTTGTAAAA AAAGAAAGTT CTTAAAGGTT TTATAGTTTT
     5221 GGTCGTAGAG CACACGGTTT AACGACTTAA TTACGAAGTA AATAAGTCTA GTGTGTTAGA
     5281 CTTTATGAAA TCTATATACG TTTATATATA TTTATTATCC GGAGGTGTAG CATGTCTCAT
     5341 TCAATTTTGA GGGTTGCCAG AGTTAAAGGA TCGGGTCACG CGTAGGACGC GTCGAGTAGG
     5401 GTAATGTAAC TACCAGTATC CACCGCGCAn nnnnnnnnnn nnnnnnnnnG TTCCGCAGCC
     5461 ACACGCCGTG TGAAGCTGGA GATGTGTATA AGAGACAGCT CGGTACCAAA TTCCAGAAAA
     5521 GAGGCCTCCC GAAAGGGGGG CCTTTTTTCG TTTTGGTCCT AGGACAATTA CCTGCCTAGT
     5581 CAGGGGATTT GAACGAGTGC AATTGCCTGC TTAGTCAGGT AATTTGGATG GAAAAATTCA
     5641 GCAAGGGTAC AACTTGCATA ATCGGACCTA TCAAAGAATA GGCAAAAAAC ATTTAGGAGG
     5701 AAATCATAAG CTGTCACCGG ATGTGCTTTC CGGTCTGATG AGTCCGTGAG GACGAAACAG
     5761 CCTCTACAAA TAATTTTGTT TAAGAATTCA TTAAAGAGGA GAAAGGTACC
//
