# Supplementary material for: A genetic platform for a biocementation bacterium
Source: bioRxiv preprint, doi:10.64898/2025.12.05.692644, version 1 (2025-12-06)
Supplement: Plasmid Sequences [file 692644_file03.zip › Sporosarcina Plasmid Vectors/Transposon plasmids/pGLU_464.gb]

LOCUS       pGLU_464                5354 bp ds-DNA     circular     30-APR-2025
DEFINITION  .
FEATURES             Location/Qualifiers
     prokaryote p... complement(352..803)
                     /label="PermC"
                     /ApEinfo_revcolor="#faac61"
                     /ApEinfo_fwdcolor="#faac61"
     RBS             complement(473..483)
                     /label="bsRBS"
                     /ApEinfo_revcolor="#b7e6d7"
                     /ApEinfo_fwdcolor="#b7e6d7"
     misc_feature    804..833
                     /label="F primer binding"
                     /ApEinfo_revcolor="#d6b295"
                     /ApEinfo_fwdcolor="#d6b295"
     Primer site     804..833
                     /label="F-skpp-asm-15-mer-2x"
                     /ApEinfo_revcolor="#f58a5e"
                     /ApEinfo_fwdcolor="#f58a5e"
     Barcode         838..857
                     /label="BC.0005"
                     /ApEinfo_revcolor="#c6c9d1"
                     /ApEinfo_fwdcolor="#c6c9d1"
     Barcode         838..857
                     /label=">skpp-5-F sk20mer-35738"
                     /ApEinfo_revcolor="#faac61"
                     /ApEinfo_fwdcolor="#faac61"
     Primer site     881..910
                     /label="R-skpp-asm-15-mer-2x"
                     /ApEinfo_revcolor="#f58a5e"
                     /ApEinfo_fwdcolor="#f58a5e"
     misc_feature    complement(881..910)
                     /label="R primer binding"
                     /ApEinfo_revcolor="#d6b295"
                     /ApEinfo_fwdcolor="#d6b295"
     miscellaneous   911..940
                     /label="Himar_RE"
                     /ApEinfo_revcolor="#faac61"
                     /ApEinfo_fwdcolor="#faac61"
     miscellaneous   complement(911..940)
                     /label="Himar_LE"
                     /ApEinfo_revcolor="#faac61"
                     /ApEinfo_fwdcolor="#faac61"
     terminator      941..1001
                     /label="L3S2P21"
                     /ApEinfo_revcolor="#c6c9d1"
                     /ApEinfo_fwdcolor="#c6c9d1"
     Promoter        1002..1158
                     /label="p05190"
                     /ApEinfo_revcolor="#b1ff67"
                     /ApEinfo_fwdcolor="#b1ff67"
     CDS             1159..2205
                     /label="Himar.007"
                     /ApEinfo_revcolor="#ffef86"
                     /ApEinfo_fwdcolor="#ffef86"
     prokaryote t... 2210..2390
                     /label="TAmarelleT9"
                     /ApEinfo_revcolor="#f58a5e"
                     /ApEinfo_fwdcolor="#f58a5e"
     miscellaneous   2391..2636
                     /label="oriT"
                     /ApEinfo_revcolor="#84b0dc"
                     /ApEinfo_fwdcolor="#84b0dc"
     miscellaneous   complement(2645..2684)
                     /label="UNS1"
                     /ApEinfo_revcolor="#9eafd2"
                     /ApEinfo_fwdcolor="#9eafd2"
     prokaryote t... complement(2685..2714)
                     /label="L2U5H11"
                     /ApEinfo_revcolor="#f8d3a9"
                     /ApEinfo_fwdcolor="#f8d3a9"
     primer_bind     complement(2767..2783)
                     /label="M13 fwd"
                     /ApEinfo_revcolor="#d59687"
                     /ApEinfo_fwdcolor="#d59687"
     primer_bind     complement(2767..2784)
                     /label="M13-fwd"
                     /ApEinfo_revcolor="#85dae9"
                     /ApEinfo_fwdcolor="#85dae9"
     promoter        2897..3001
                     /label="Pamp"
                     /ApEinfo_revcolor="#faac61"
                     /ApEinfo_fwdcolor="#faac61"
     CDS             3002..3862
                     /label="AmpR"
                     /ApEinfo_revcolor="#f58a5e"
                     /ApEinfo_fwdcolor="#f58a5e"
     misc_recomb     3963..3983
                     /label="attB1"
                     /ApEinfo_revcolor="#c7b0e3"
                     /ApEinfo_fwdcolor="#c7b0e3"
     misc_feature    3963..3983
                     /label="Gateway recomb1"
                     /ApEinfo_revcolor="#f58a5e"
                     /ApEinfo_fwdcolor="#f58a5e"
     ORI             complement(4119..4507)
                     /label="R6K ORI"
                     /ApEinfo_revcolor="#f58a5e"
                     /ApEinfo_fwdcolor="#f58a5e"
     primer_bind     4697..4713
                     /label="M13 rev"
                     /ApEinfo_revcolor="#c7b0e3"
                     /ApEinfo_fwdcolor="#c7b0e3"
     primer_bind     4697..4717
                     /label="M13-rev"
                     /ApEinfo_revcolor="#85dae9"
                     /ApEinfo_fwdcolor="#85dae9"
     prokaryote p... complement(4770..4801)
                     /label="L2U8H11"
                     /ApEinfo_revcolor="#75c6a9"
                     /ApEinfo_fwdcolor="#75c6a9"
     miscellaneous   complement(4802..4841)
                     /label="UNSX"
                     /ApEinfo_revcolor="#9eafd2"
                     /ApEinfo_fwdcolor="#9eafd2"
     miscellaneous   4850..4879
                     /label="Himar_LE"
                     /ApEinfo_revcolor="#faac61"
                     /ApEinfo_fwdcolor="#faac61"
     miscellaneous   complement(4850..4879)
                     /label="Himar_RE"
                     /ApEinfo_revcolor="#faac61"
                     /ApEinfo_fwdcolor="#faac61"
     prokaryote t... complement(4880..4965)
                     /label="TermC"
                     /ApEinfo_revcolor="#f8d3a9"
                     /ApEinfo_fwdcolor="#f8d3a9"
ORIGIN
        1 TCAAAAACAA TTTTGCGTAT TATATCCGTA CTTATGTTAT AAGGTATATT ACCATATATT
       61 TTATAGGATT GGTTTTTAGG AAATTTAAAC TGCAATATAT CCTTGTTTAA AACTTGGAAA
      121 TTATCGTGAT CAACAAGTTT ATTTTCTGTA GTTTTGCATA ATTTATGGTC TATTTCAATG
      181 GCAGTTACGA AATTACACCT CTTTACTAAT TCAAGGGTAA AATGGCCTTT TCCTGAGCCG
      241 ATTTCAAAGA TATTATCATG TTCATTTAAT CTTATGTTTG TCATAATCTT GTCGATATTA
      301 TGCTTAGAAG TAATAAAGTT TTGACTGTGT TTTATATTTT TCTCGTTCAT TTATAACCCT
      361 CTTTAATTTG GTTATATGAA TTTTGCTTAT TAACGATTCA TTATAACCAC TTATTTTTTG
      421 TTTGGTTGAT AATGAACTGT GCTGATTACA AAAATACTAA AAATGCCCAT ATTTTTTCCT
      481 CCTTATAAAA TTAGTATAAT TATAGCACGA CCTCTGATAA ATATGAACAT GATGAGTGAT
      541 CGTTAAATTT ATACTGCAAT CGGATGCGAT TATTGAATAA AAGATATGAG AGATTTATCT
      601 AATTTCTTTT TTCTTGTAAA AAAAGAAAGT TCTTAAAGGT TTTATAGTTT TGGTCGTAGA
      661 GCACACGGTT TAACGACTTA ATTACGAAGT AAATAAGTCT AGTGTGTTAG ACTTTATGAA
      721 ATCTATATAC GTTTATATAT ATTTATTATC CGGAGGTGTA GCATGTCTCA TTCAATTTTG
      781 AGGGTTGCCA GAGTTAAAGG ATCGGGTCAC GCGTAGGACG CGTCGAGTAG GGTAATGTCC
      841 GACGGGGAGT ATATACTGCA nnnnnnnnnn nnnnnnnnnn GTTCCGCAGC CACACGCCGT
      901 GTGAAGCTGG TAGACCGGGG ACTTATCATC CAACCTGTTA CTCGGTACCA AATTCCAGAA
      961 AAGAGGCCTC CCGAAAGGGG GGCCTTTTTT CGTTTTGGTC CGAGGGATTG CACTTTTCAT
     1021 ACCATCATTG AGCCGGACTT TCCGGCTTTT TTCTATTTCA ACGATAAATT GGATTATCTA
     1081 GCCAATCCCC GGGTTTTCTT TAAATCCATT GGAATTTTGA TATAATGAAT AAAACATGAC
     1141 TTTATAGTGA GGTACATAAT GGAAAAAAAA GAATTTCGTG TTTTAATCAA ATATTGTTTT
     1201 TTAAAAGGAA AAAATACAGT TGAAGCAAAA ACATGGTTAG ATAATGAATT TCCAGATTCA
     1261 GCACCAGGAA AATCAACAAT TATTGATTGG TATGCAAAAT TCAAACGTGG TGAAATGTCA
     1321 ACGGAAGATG GTGAACGTAG TGGACGTCCA AAAGAAGTTG TTACAGATGA AAATATTAAA
     1381 AAAATTCATA AAATGATTCT TAATGACCGT AAAATGAAAT TAATTGAAAT TGCAGAAGCA
     1441 TTAAAAATTT CAAAAGAACG TGTTGGTCAT ATTATTCATC AATATCTTGA TATGCGTAAG
     1501 TTATGTGCGA AATGGGTTCC ACGTGAATTA ACATTTGATC AAAAACAACG TCGTGTTGAT
     1561 GATTCAAAAC GTTGTTTACA ATTATTAACA CGTAATACAC CAGAATTTTT TCGTCGTTAT
     1621 GTTACAATGG ATGAAACATG GTTACATCAT TATACACCTG AATCAAATCG TCAATCGGCT
     1681 GAATGGACAG CGACAGGTGA ACCATCGCCA AAACGTGGAA AAACACAAAA ATCAGCTGGC
     1741 AAAGTAATGG CATCAGTTTT TTGGGATGCG CATGGAATTA TTTTTATTGA TTATCTTGAA
     1801 AAAGGAAAAA CGATTAATAG TGATTATTAT ATGGCGTTAT TAGAACGTTT AAAAGTCGAA
     1861 ATTGCGGCAA AACGTCCACA TATGAAAAAA AAAAAAGTTT TATTTCATCA AGATAATGCA
     1921 CCATGTCACA AATCATTAAG AACGATGGCA AAAATTCATG AATTAGGCTT TGAATTATTA
     1981 CCTCATCCAC CATATTCACC AGATCTTGCA CCATCAGATT TTTTTTTATT TTCAGATCTT
     2041 AAAAGAATGC TAGCAGGTAA AAAATTTGGC TGTAATGAAG AAGTTATTGC AGAAACAGAA
     2101 GCATATTTTG AAGCAAAACC AAAAGAATAT TATCAAAATG GTATTAAAAA ATTAGAAGGT
     2161 CGTTATAATC GTTGTATTGC TTTAGAAGGT AATTATGTTG AATAAGCTTG GAATCTCCTT
     2221 CTCGCCTCTT TCGCTGAACA CGAAAGCGAA TCCGTTCAGC ACACACTTTA CGATATGGCG
     2281 CAAAAAGTCC TCGGCTGCGT GCCGGAAGTG AAAGACATCC ACCTCACCAT GCCCAACAAG
     2341 CATTGCCTGC TCGTGGACCT GTCCCGCTTC GGTCAGGACA ATCCCAACGA CTTTTCCGCT
     2401 GCATAACCCT GCTTCGGGGT CATTATAGCG ATTTTTTCGG TATATCCATC CTTTTTCGCA
     2461 CGATATACAG GATTTTGCCA AAGGGTTCGT GTAGACTTTC CTTGGTGTAT CCAACGGCGT
     2521 CAGCCGGGCA GGATAGGTGA AGTAGGCCCA CCCGCGAGCG GGTGTTCCTT CTTCACTGTC
     2581 CCTTATTCGC ACCTGGCGGT GCTCAACGGG AATCCTGCTC TGCGAGGCTG GCCGTACTCC
     2641 TTCGGAGACG AGACGAGACA GCCTGAGAAT GGATGCGAGT AATGATACAA CAATAGCGTG
     2701 CTGTTCGCAC GCTAAGGTCA GGCGGAATGG CACTTCCTTA TTCCAGATGC GTGCGGATTA
     2761 TGCATGACTG GCCGTCGTTT TACAACGTCG TGACTGGGAA AACCCTGGCG CTTGTGGTGG
     2821 ATCACAGTTA TTGGAGACTT CCTTGGCCGT ACGATGGGTT TTGTTTCAGG TATCTGGCAC
     2881 TTTTCGGGGA AATGTGCGCG GAACCCCTAT TTGTTTATTT TTCTAAATAC ATTCAAATAT
     2941 GTATCCGCTC ATGAGACAAT AACCCTGATA AATGCTTCAA TAATATTGAA AAAGGAAGAG
     3001 TATGAGTATT CAACATTTCC GTGTCGCCCT TATTCCCTTT TTTGCGGCAT TTTGCCTTCC
     3061 TGTTTTTGCT CACCCAGAAA CGCTGGTGAA AGTAAAAGAT GCTGAAGATC AGTTGGGTGC
     3121 ACGAGTGGGT TACATCGAAC TGGATCTCAA CAGCGGTAAG ATCCTTGAGA GTTTTCGCCC
     3181 CGAAGAACGT TTTCCAATGA TGAGCACTTT TAAAGTTCTG CTATGTGGCG CGGTATTATC
     3241 CCGTATTGAC GCCGGGCAAG AGCAACTCGG TCGCCGCATA CACTATTCTC AGAATGACTT
     3301 GGTTGAGTAC TCACCAGTCA CAGAAAAGCA TCTTACGGAT GGCATGACAG TAAGAGAATT
     3361 ATGCAGTGCT GCCATAACCA TGAGTGATAA CACTGCGGCC AACTTACTTC TGACAACGAT
     3421 CGGAGGACCG AAGGAGCTAA CCGCTTTTTT GCACAACATG GGGGATCATG TAACTCGCCT
     3481 TGATCGTTGG GAACCGGAGC TGAATGAAGC CATACCAAAC GACGAGCGTG ACACCACGAT
     3541 GCCTGTAGCA ATGGCAACAA CGTTGCGCAA ACTATTAACT GGCGAACTAC TTACTCTAGC
     3601 TTCCCGGCAA CAATTAATAG ACTGGATGGA GGCGGATAAA GTTGCAGGAC CACTTCTGCG
     3661 CTCGGCCCTT CCGGCTGGCT GGTTTATTGC TGATAAATCT GGAGCCGGTG AGCGTGGCTC
     3721 TCGCGGTATC ATTGCAGCAC TGGGGCCAGA TGGTAAGCCC TCCCGTATCG TAGTTATCTA
     3781 CACGACGGGG AGTCAGGCAA CTATGGATGA ACGAAATAGA CAGATCGCTG AGATAGGTGC
     3841 CTCACTGATT AAGCATTGGT AACTGTCAGA CCAAGTTTAC TCATATATAC TTTAGATTGA
     3901 TTTAAAACTT CATTTTTAAT TTAAAAGGAT CTAGGTGAAG ATCCTTGAAT TGCCATTATC
     3961 AACAAGTTTG TACAAAAAAG CAGGCTCCGA ATTGGTATCA CGAGGACGAT TTGAAGCCCC
     4021 CTACCCATTT ACGCTGACTT GACGGGACGG CGGCTTTGTT GAATAGAGCG TCAGACCCCG
     4081 TAGAAAAGAT CAAAGGATCT TCGGCCGGCC GGCGCGCCGA TCTGAAGATC AGCAGTTCAA
     4141 CCTGTTGATA GTACGTACTA AGCTCTCATG TTTCACGTAC TAAGCTCTCA TGTTTAACGT
     4201 ACTAAGCTCT CATGTTTAAC GAACTAAACC CTCATGGCTA ACGTACTAAG CTCTCATGGC
     4261 TAACGTACTA AGCTCTCATG TTTCACGTAC TAAGCTCTCA TGTTTGAACA ATAAAATTAA
     4321 TATAAATCAG CAACTTAAAT AGCCTCTAAG GTTTTAAGTT TTATAAGAAA AAAAAGAATA
     4381 TATAAGGCTT TTAAAGCCTT TAAGGTTTAA CGGTTGTGGA CAACAAGCCA GGGATGTAAC
     4441 GCACTGAGAA GCCCTTAGAG CCTCTCAAAG CAATTTTGAG TGACACAGGA ACACTTAACG
     4501 GCTGACATGG GGCGCGCCCA GCTGTAACGC CAGCAACGCG GCCTTTTTAC GGTTCCTGGC
     4561 CTTTTGCTGG CCTTTTGCTC ACATGTTCTT TCCAGCGACA TATGCCATAC GCCGAACTGA
     4621 ACTCCACCTA ATGTCTTGGA GATTGTCGGA TAGCGCGGAA TAGGATTGTG CCCTCTGAGC
     4681 GGATAACAAT TTCACACAGG AAACAGCTAT GACCATGACA CATGCATCCA CCATCGCAGA
     4741 CTTATCATCA CTGAGCCTCC ACCTAGCCTA TACAACAATA GCGTGCGTGG TTAGCACGCT
     4801 AGGTGGAAGG GCTCGGAGTT GTGGTAATCT ATGTATCCTG GGGTTAGCGT AACAGGTTGG
     4861 ATGATAAGTC CCCGGTCTAG CCGACTGCGC AAAAGACATA ATCGATTCAC AAAAAATAGG
     4921 CACACGAAAA ACAAGTTAAG GGATGCAGTT TATGCATCCC TTAACAAGCT TACTTATTAA
     4981 ATAATTTATA GCTATTGAAA AGAGATAAGA ATTGTTCAAA GCTAATATTG TTTAAATCGT
     5041 CAATTCCTGC ATGTTTTAAG GAATTGTTAA ATTGATTTTT TGTAAATATT TTCTTGTATT
     5101 CTTTGTTAAC CCATTTCATA ACGAAATAAT TATACTTTTG TTTATCTTTG TGTGATATTC
     5161 TTGATTTTTT TCTACTTAAT CTGATAAGTG AGCTATTCAC TTTAGGTTTA GGATGAAAAT
     5221 ATTCTCTTGG AACCATACTT AATATAGAAA TATCAACTTC TGCCATTAAA AGTAATGCCA
     5281 ATGAGCGTTT TGTATTTAAT AATCTTTTAG CAAACCCGTA TTCCACGATT AAATAAATCT
     5341 CATTAGCTAT ACTA
//
