# Supplementary material for: A genetic platform for a biocementation bacterium
Source: bioRxiv preprint, doi:10.64898/2025.12.05.692644, version 1 (2025-12-06)
Supplement: Plasmid Sequences [file 692644_file03.zip › Sporosarcina Plasmid Vectors/Transposon plasmids/pGLU_435.gb]

LOCUS       pGLU_435                5697 bp ds-DNA     circular     30-APR-2025
DEFINITION  .
FEATURES             Location/Qualifiers
     prokaryote p... complement(352..803)
                     /label="PermC"
                     /ApEinfo_revcolor="#faac61"
                     /ApEinfo_fwdcolor="#faac61"
     RBS             complement(473..483)
                     /label="bsRBS"
                     /ApEinfo_revcolor="#b7e6d7"
                     /ApEinfo_fwdcolor="#b7e6d7"
     Primer site     804..833
                     /label="F-skpp-asm-15-mer-2x"
                     /ApEinfo_revcolor="#f58a5e"
                     /ApEinfo_fwdcolor="#f58a5e"
     misc_feature    804..833
                     /label="F primer binding"
                     /ApEinfo_revcolor="#d6b295"
                     /ApEinfo_fwdcolor="#d6b295"
     Barcode         838..857
                     /label=">skpp-2-F sk20mer-22142"
                     /ApEinfo_revcolor="#faac61"
                     /ApEinfo_fwdcolor="#faac61"
     Barcode         838..857
                     /label="BC.0002"
                     /ApEinfo_revcolor="#c6c9d1"
                     /ApEinfo_fwdcolor="#c6c9d1"
     Primer site     881..910
                     /label="R-skpp-asm-15-mer-2x"
                     /ApEinfo_revcolor="#f58a5e"
                     /ApEinfo_fwdcolor="#f58a5e"
     misc_feature    complement(881..910)
                     /label="R primer binding"
                     /ApEinfo_revcolor="#d6b295"
                     /ApEinfo_fwdcolor="#d6b295"
     miscellaneous   911..940
                     /label="Himar_RE"
                     /ApEinfo_revcolor="#faac61"
                     /ApEinfo_fwdcolor="#faac61"
     miscellaneous   complement(911..940)
                     /label="Himar_LE"
                     /ApEinfo_revcolor="#faac61"
                     /ApEinfo_fwdcolor="#faac61"
     terminator      941..1001
                     /label="L3S2P21"
                     /ApEinfo_revcolor="#c6c9d1"
                     /ApEinfo_fwdcolor="#c6c9d1"
     Promoter        1002..1501
                     /label="p10410"
                     /ApEinfo_revcolor="#b1ff67"
                     /ApEinfo_fwdcolor="#b1ff67"
     CDS             1502..2548
                     /label="Himar.003"
                     /ApEinfo_revcolor="#ffef86"
                     /ApEinfo_fwdcolor="#ffef86"
     prokaryote t... 2553..2733
                     /label="TAmarelleT9"
                     /ApEinfo_revcolor="#f58a5e"
                     /ApEinfo_fwdcolor="#f58a5e"
     miscellaneous   2734..2979
                     /label="oriT"
                     /ApEinfo_revcolor="#84b0dc"
                     /ApEinfo_fwdcolor="#84b0dc"
     miscellaneous   complement(2988..3027)
                     /label="UNS1"
                     /ApEinfo_revcolor="#9eafd2"
                     /ApEinfo_fwdcolor="#9eafd2"
     prokaryote t... complement(3028..3057)
                     /label="L2U5H11"
                     /ApEinfo_revcolor="#f8d3a9"
                     /ApEinfo_fwdcolor="#f8d3a9"
     primer_bind     complement(3110..3126)
                     /label="M13 fwd"
                     /ApEinfo_revcolor="#d59687"
                     /ApEinfo_fwdcolor="#d59687"
     primer_bind     complement(3110..3127)
                     /label="M13-fwd"
                     /ApEinfo_revcolor="#85dae9"
                     /ApEinfo_fwdcolor="#85dae9"
     promoter        3240..3344
                     /label="Pamp"
                     /ApEinfo_revcolor="#faac61"
                     /ApEinfo_fwdcolor="#faac61"
     CDS             3345..4205
                     /label="AmpR"
                     /ApEinfo_revcolor="#f58a5e"
                     /ApEinfo_fwdcolor="#f58a5e"
     misc_feature    4306..4326
                     /label="Gateway recomb1"
                     /ApEinfo_revcolor="#f58a5e"
                     /ApEinfo_fwdcolor="#f58a5e"
     misc_recomb     4306..4326
                     /label="attB1"
                     /ApEinfo_revcolor="#c7b0e3"
                     /ApEinfo_fwdcolor="#c7b0e3"
     ORI             complement(4462..4850)
                     /label="R6K ORI"
                     /ApEinfo_revcolor="#f58a5e"
                     /ApEinfo_fwdcolor="#f58a5e"
     primer_bind     5040..5056
                     /label="M13 rev"
                     /ApEinfo_revcolor="#c7b0e3"
                     /ApEinfo_fwdcolor="#c7b0e3"
     primer_bind     5040..5060
                     /label="M13-rev"
                     /ApEinfo_revcolor="#85dae9"
                     /ApEinfo_fwdcolor="#85dae9"
     prokaryote p... complement(5113..5144)
                     /label="L2U8H11"
                     /ApEinfo_revcolor="#75c6a9"
                     /ApEinfo_fwdcolor="#75c6a9"
     miscellaneous   complement(5145..5184)
                     /label="UNSX"
                     /ApEinfo_revcolor="#9eafd2"
                     /ApEinfo_fwdcolor="#9eafd2"
     miscellaneous   5193..5222
                     /label="Himar_LE"
                     /ApEinfo_revcolor="#faac61"
                     /ApEinfo_fwdcolor="#faac61"
     miscellaneous   complement(5193..5222)
                     /label="Himar_RE"
                     /ApEinfo_revcolor="#faac61"
                     /ApEinfo_fwdcolor="#faac61"
     prokaryote t... complement(5223..5308)
                     /label="TermC"
                     /ApEinfo_revcolor="#f8d3a9"
                     /ApEinfo_fwdcolor="#f8d3a9"
ORIGIN
        1 TCAAAAACAA TTTTGCGTAT TATATCCGTA CTTATGTTAT AAGGTATATT ACCATATATT
       61 TTATAGGATT GGTTTTTAGG AAATTTAAAC TGCAATATAT CCTTGTTTAA AACTTGGAAA
      121 TTATCGTGAT CAACAAGTTT ATTTTCTGTA GTTTTGCATA ATTTATGGTC TATTTCAATG
      181 GCAGTTACGA AATTACACCT CTTTACTAAT TCAAGGGTAA AATGGCCTTT TCCTGAGCCG
      241 ATTTCAAAGA TATTATCATG TTCATTTAAT CTTATGTTTG TCATAATCTT GTCGATATTA
      301 TGCTTAGAAG TAATAAAGTT TTGACTGTGT TTTATATTTT TCTCGTTCAT TTATAACCCT
      361 CTTTAATTTG GTTATATGAA TTTTGCTTAT TAACGATTCA TTATAACCAC TTATTTTTTG
      421 TTTGGTTGAT AATGAACTGT GCTGATTACA AAAATACTAA AAATGCCCAT ATTTTTTCCT
      481 CCTTATAAAA TTAGTATAAT TATAGCACGA CCTCTGATAA ATATGAACAT GATGAGTGAT
      541 CGTTAAATTT ATACTGCAAT CGGATGCGAT TATTGAATAA AAGATATGAG AGATTTATCT
      601 AATTTCTTTT TTCTTGTAAA AAAAGAAAGT TCTTAAAGGT TTTATAGTTT TGGTCGTAGA
      661 GCACACGGTT TAACGACTTA ATTACGAAGT AAATAAGTCT AGTGTGTTAG ACTTTATGAA
      721 ATCTATATAC GTTTATATAT ATTTATTATC CGGAGGTGTA GCATGTCTCA TTCAATTTTG
      781 AGGGTTGCCA GAGTTAAAGG ATCGGGTCAC GCGTAGGACG CGTCGAGTAG GGTAATGCCC
      841 TTTAATCAGA TGCGTCGGCA nnnnnnnnnn nnnnnnnnnn GTTCCGCAGC CACACGCCGT
      901 GTGAAGCTGG TAGACCGGGG ACTTATCATC CAACCTGTTA CTCGGTACCA AATTCCAGAA
      961 AAGAGGCCTC CCGAAAGGGG GGCCTTTTTT CGTTTTGGTC CTGGCAATGG ACAGGTTCTT
     1021 CTTTTCGGGA ATTTGGCAAT TCATTAAGCA AAATGTATAC CATTAGAATT ATTTTGTGCT
     1081 ATCATGTAGA ATGGTAGTTT CGAAGGTGAA TAGAATATAC CTATAAATCC TTCCTTTATT
     1141 TTATATAGAA GCTAGTATTT TAGTTGGACT AAAGAGACAG TTCTGTATAT ACATACTTTT
     1201 TGCCAGTTCA AAGACCAAAA AAAGTTTTAG AATCCGTTCA TGATTAATCG GCGTAAATTT
     1261 GGAGTTACAT ACGAGCAAAG TATCCATCTT TAAGTAAAGA TTAAGCAGAC GCAAATGAAT
     1321 GTGATTCGGT ATCATGAAGG ATTAATAATA TTTTACTAGT ATTAAAATGA AAATAAGTAG
     1381 CAATATAAGC GTAAAACATT ATTGTGATTT TTTAAAAGAA AATGTCGAAA AAAGAAGGGT
     1441 TTTTGAATAT AATCTCGAAA TTAGGTAATA TGGCGAGAAA TGAGTAGGAA ATGGTGATTG
     1501 AATGGAAAAA AAGGAATTTC GTGTACTAAT AAAATACTGC TTTTTAAAGG GGAAAAACAC
     1561 CGTTGAAGCT AAAACTTGGC TAGATAACGA GTTTCCAGAC TCGGCGCCGG GGAAATCGAC
     1621 CATAATTGAT TGGTATGCTA AATTCAAGCG TGGTGAAATG TCAACGGAGG ACGGTGAACG
     1681 TTCGGGGCGT CCAAAAGAGG TTGTAACAGA CGAAAATATC AAAAAAATCC ACAAAATGAT
     1741 TCTAAACGAC CGTAAAATGA AGCTAATCGA GATAGCTGAG GCGCTAAAGA TATCGAAGGA
     1801 ACGTGTAGGT CATATCATTC ATCAGTATCT AGATATGCGG AAGCTATGCG CAAAATGGGT
     1861 TCCACGTGAG CTAACCTTTG ACCAGAAACA GAGGCGTGTA GATGATTCGA AGCGGTGCCT
     1921 ACAATTACTA ACTCGTAACA CCCCCGAGTT TTTCCGTAGG TATGTTACCA TGGATGAAAC
     1981 CTGGCTACAT CACTACACTC CCGAGTCGAA CAGGCAATCG GCCGAGTGGA CCGCAACAGG
     2041 TGAACCATCG CCAAAGCGTG GGAAGACTCA GAAGTCGGCC GGTAAAGTCA TGGCGTCGGT
     2101 ATTTTGGGAT GCACATGGGA TAATTTTTAT CGATTATCTA GAGAAGGGGA AAACAATCAA
     2161 TTCGGACTAT TATATGGCAC TACTAGAGCG TCTAAAGGTG GAAATCGCAG CTAAACGGCC
     2221 CCACATGAAG AAGAAAAAAG TTCTATTCCA CCAGGACAAT GCTCCATGTC ACAAGTCGCT
     2281 AAGGACGATG GCTAAAATTC ATGAACTAGG TTTCGAACTA CTACCCCACC CACCATATTC
     2341 GCCGGATTTA GCGCCCTCAG ACTTTTTCCT ATTCTCGGAC CTAAAAAGGA TGCTAGCTGG
     2401 GAAAAAATTT GGTTGTAACG AAGAGGTTAT CGCGGAAACT GAGGCGTATT TTGAGGCTAA
     2461 ACCAAAGGAG TACTACCAGA ACGGTATCAA AAAACTAGAA GGTCGTTATA ACCGTTGCAT
     2521 CGCCCTAGAA GGGAATTATG TAGAATAAGC TTGGAATCTC CTTCTCGCCT CTTTCGCTGA
     2581 ACACGAAAGC GAATCCGTTC AGCACACACT TTACGATATG GCGCAAAAAG TCCTCGGCTG
     2641 CGTGCCGGAA GTGAAAGACA TCCACCTCAC CATGCCCAAC AAGCATTGCC TGCTCGTGGA
     2701 CCTGTCCCGC TTCGGTCAGG ACAATCCCAA CGACTTTTCC GCTGCATAAC CCTGCTTCGG
     2761 GGTCATTATA GCGATTTTTT CGGTATATCC ATCCTTTTTC GCACGATATA CAGGATTTTG
     2821 CCAAAGGGTT CGTGTAGACT TTCCTTGGTG TATCCAACGG CGTCAGCCGG GCAGGATAGG
     2881 TGAAGTAGGC CCACCCGCGA GCGGGTGTTC CTTCTTCACT GTCCCTTATT CGCACCTGGC
     2941 GGTGCTCAAC GGGAATCCTG CTCTGCGAGG CTGGCCGTAC TCCTTCGGAG ACGAGACGAG
     3001 ACAGCCTGAG AATGGATGCG AGTAATGATA CAACAATAGC GTGCTGTTCG CACGCTAAGG
     3061 TCAGGCGGAA TGGCACTTCC TTATTCCAGA TGCGTGCGGA TTATGCATGA CTGGCCGTCG
     3121 TTTTACAACG TCGTGACTGG GAAAACCCTG GCGCTTGTGG TGGATCACAG TTATTGGAGA
     3181 CTTCCTTGGC CGTACGATGG GTTTTGTTTC AGGTATCTGG CACTTTTCGG GGAAATGTGC
     3241 GCGGAACCCC TATTTGTTTA TTTTTCTAAA TACATTCAAA TATGTATCCG CTCATGAGAC
     3301 AATAACCCTG ATAAATGCTT CAATAATATT GAAAAAGGAA GAGTATGAGT ATTCAACATT
     3361 TCCGTGTCGC CCTTATTCCC TTTTTTGCGG CATTTTGCCT TCCTGTTTTT GCTCACCCAG
     3421 AAACGCTGGT GAAAGTAAAA GATGCTGAAG ATCAGTTGGG TGCACGAGTG GGTTACATCG
     3481 AACTGGATCT CAACAGCGGT AAGATCCTTG AGAGTTTTCG CCCCGAAGAA CGTTTTCCAA
     3541 TGATGAGCAC TTTTAAAGTT CTGCTATGTG GCGCGGTATT ATCCCGTATT GACGCCGGGC
     3601 AAGAGCAACT CGGTCGCCGC ATACACTATT CTCAGAATGA CTTGGTTGAG TACTCACCAG
     3661 TCACAGAAAA GCATCTTACG GATGGCATGA CAGTAAGAGA ATTATGCAGT GCTGCCATAA
     3721 CCATGAGTGA TAACACTGCG GCCAACTTAC TTCTGACAAC GATCGGAGGA CCGAAGGAGC
     3781 TAACCGCTTT TTTGCACAAC ATGGGGGATC ATGTAACTCG CCTTGATCGT TGGGAACCGG
     3841 AGCTGAATGA AGCCATACCA AACGACGAGC GTGACACCAC GATGCCTGTA GCAATGGCAA
     3901 CAACGTTGCG CAAACTATTA ACTGGCGAAC TACTTACTCT AGCTTCCCGG CAACAATTAA
     3961 TAGACTGGAT GGAGGCGGAT AAAGTTGCAG GACCACTTCT GCGCTCGGCC CTTCCGGCTG
     4021 GCTGGTTTAT TGCTGATAAA TCTGGAGCCG GTGAGCGTGG CTCTCGCGGT ATCATTGCAG
     4081 CACTGGGGCC AGATGGTAAG CCCTCCCGTA TCGTAGTTAT CTACACGACG GGGAGTCAGG
     4141 CAACTATGGA TGAACGAAAT AGACAGATCG CTGAGATAGG TGCCTCACTG ATTAAGCATT
     4201 GGTAACTGTC AGACCAAGTT TACTCATATA TACTTTAGAT TGATTTAAAA CTTCATTTTT
     4261 AATTTAAAAG GATCTAGGTG AAGATCCTTG AATTGCCATT ATCAACAAGT TTGTACAAAA
     4321 AAGCAGGCTC CGAATTGGTA TCACGAGGAC GATTTGAAGC CCCCTACCCA TTTACGCTGA
     4381 CTTGACGGGA CGGCGGCTTT GTTGAATAGA GCGTCAGACC CCGTAGAAAA GATCAAAGGA
     4441 TCTTCGGCCG GCCGGCGCGC CGATCTGAAG ATCAGCAGTT CAACCTGTTG ATAGTACGTA
     4501 CTAAGCTCTC ATGTTTCACG TACTAAGCTC TCATGTTTAA CGTACTAAGC TCTCATGTTT
     4561 AACGAACTAA ACCCTCATGG CTAACGTACT AAGCTCTCAT GGCTAACGTA CTAAGCTCTC
     4621 ATGTTTCACG TACTAAGCTC TCATGTTTGA ACAATAAAAT TAATATAAAT CAGCAACTTA
     4681 AATAGCCTCT AAGGTTTTAA GTTTTATAAG AAAAAAAAGA ATATATAAGG CTTTTAAAGC
     4741 CTTTAAGGTT TAACGGTTGT GGACAACAAG CCAGGGATGT AACGCACTGA GAAGCCCTTA
     4801 GAGCCTCTCA AAGCAATTTT GAGTGACACA GGAACACTTA ACGGCTGACA TGGGGCGCGC
     4861 CCAGCTGTAA CGCCAGCAAC GCGGCCTTTT TACGGTTCCT GGCCTTTTGC TGGCCTTTTG
     4921 CTCACATGTT CTTTCCAGCG ACATATGCCA TACGCCGAAC TGAACTCCAC CTAATGTCTT
     4981 GGAGATTGTC GGATAGCGCG GAATAGGATT GTGCCCTCTG AGCGGATAAC AATTTCACAC
     5041 AGGAAACAGC TATGACCATG ACACATGCAT CCACCATCGC AGACTTATCA TCACTGAGCC
     5101 TCCACCTAGC CTATACAACA ATAGCGTGCG TGGTTAGCAC GCTAGGTGGA AGGGCTCGGA
     5161 GTTGTGGTAA TCTATGTATC CTGGGGTTAG CGTAACAGGT TGGATGATAA GTCCCCGGTC
     5221 TAGCCGACTG CGCAAAAGAC ATAATCGATT CACAAAAAAT AGGCACACGA AAAACAAGTT
     5281 AAGGGATGCA GTTTATGCAT CCCTTAACAA GCTTACTTAT TAAATAATTT ATAGCTATTG
     5341 AAAAGAGATA AGAATTGTTC AAAGCTAATA TTGTTTAAAT CGTCAATTCC TGCATGTTTT
     5401 AAGGAATTGT TAAATTGATT TTTTGTAAAT ATTTTCTTGT ATTCTTTGTT AACCCATTTC
     5461 ATAACGAAAT AATTATACTT TTGTTTATCT TTGTGTGATA TTCTTGATTT TTTTCTACTT
     5521 AATCTGATAA GTGAGCTATT CACTTTAGGT TTAGGATGAA AATATTCTCT TGGAACCATA
     5581 CTTAATATAG AAATATCAAC TTCTGCCATT AAAAGTAATG CCAATGAGCG TTTTGTATTT
     5641 AATAATCTTT TAGCAAACCC GTATTCCACG ATTAAATAAA TCTCATTAGC TATACTA
//
