# Supplementary material for: A genetic platform for a biocementation bacterium
Source: bioRxiv preprint, doi:10.64898/2025.12.05.692644, version 1 (2025-12-06)
Supplement: Plasmid Sequences [file 692644_file03.zip › Sporosarcina Plasmid Vectors/Transposon plasmids/pGLU_388.gb]

LOCUS       pGLU_388                6418 bp ds-DNA     circular     22-AUG-2025
DEFINITION  .
FEATURES             Location/Qualifiers
     prokaryote t... 388..477
                     /label="ECK120029600"
                     /ApEinfo_revcolor="#f8d3a9"
                     /ApEinfo_fwdcolor="#f8d3a9"
     CDS             486..1916
                     /label="Tn5_TnpA"
                     /ApEinfo_revcolor="#ffef86"
                     /ApEinfo_fwdcolor="#ffef86"
     prokaryote t... 1921..2101
                     /label="TAmarelleT9"
                     /ApEinfo_revcolor="#f58a5e"
                     /ApEinfo_fwdcolor="#f58a5e"
     primer          2102..2127
                     /label="oLO.254"
                     /note="sequence: CTTTTCCGCTGCATAACCCTGCTTCG"
                     /ApEinfo_revcolor="#85dae9"
                     /ApEinfo_fwdcolor="#85dae9"
     miscellaneous   2102..2347
                     /label="oriT"
                     /ApEinfo_revcolor="#84b0dc"
                     /ApEinfo_fwdcolor="#84b0dc"
     primer          2328..2374
                     /label="oLO.212"
                     /note="sequence: GCTCTGCGAGGCTGGCCGTACTCCTTCGGAGACGAGACGAGACAGCC"
                     /ApEinfo_revcolor="#85dae9"
                     /ApEinfo_fwdcolor="#85dae9"
     primer          complement(2334..2377)
                     /label="oLO.215"
                     /note="sequence: TCAGGCTGTCTCGTCTCGTCTCCGAAGGAGTACGGCCAGCCTCG"
                     /ApEinfo_revcolor="#85dae9"
                     /ApEinfo_fwdcolor="#85dae9"
     miscellaneous   complement(2356..2395)
                     /label="UNS1"
                     /ApEinfo_revcolor="#9eafd2"
                     /ApEinfo_fwdcolor="#9eafd2"
     prokaryote t... complement(2396..2425)
                     /label="L2U5H11"
                     /ApEinfo_revcolor="#f8d3a9"
                     /ApEinfo_fwdcolor="#f8d3a9"
     primer_bind     complement(2478..2494)
                     /label="M13 fwd"
                     /ApEinfo_revcolor="#d59687"
                     /ApEinfo_fwdcolor="#d59687"
     promoter        2608..2712
                     /label="Pamp"
                     /ApEinfo_revcolor="#faac61"
                     /ApEinfo_fwdcolor="#faac61"
     CDS             2713..3573
                     /label="AmpR"
                     /ApEinfo_revcolor="#f58a5e"
                     /ApEinfo_fwdcolor="#f58a5e"
     primer          3830..3862
                     /label="oLO.141"
                     /note="sequence: GATCTGAAGATCAGCAGTTCAACCTGTTGATAG"
                     /ApEinfo_revcolor="#b1ff67"
                     /ApEinfo_fwdcolor="#b1ff67"
     ORI             complement(3830..4218)
                     /label="R6K ORI"
                     /ApEinfo_revcolor="#f58a5e"
                     /ApEinfo_fwdcolor="#f58a5e"
     primer_bind     4408..4424
                     /label="M13 rev"
                     /ApEinfo_revcolor="#c7b0e3"
                     /ApEinfo_fwdcolor="#c7b0e3"
     prokaryote p... complement(4481..4512)
                     /label="L2U8H11"
                     /ApEinfo_revcolor="#75c6a9"
                     /ApEinfo_fwdcolor="#75c6a9"
     miscellaneous   complement(4513..4552)
                     /label="UNSX"
                     /ApEinfo_revcolor="#9eafd2"
                     /ApEinfo_fwdcolor="#9eafd2"
     primer          complement(4552..4579)
                     /label="oLO.295"
                     /note="sequence: AGATGTGTATAAGAGACAGCGCTAACCC"
                     /ApEinfo_revcolor="#85dae9"
                     /ApEinfo_fwdcolor="#85dae9"
     miscellaneous   complement(4561..4579)
                     /label="Tn5_RE"
                     /ApEinfo_revcolor="#c6c9d1"
                     /ApEinfo_fwdcolor="#c6c9d1"
     prokaryote t... complement(4580..4665)
                     /label="TermC"
                     /ApEinfo_revcolor="#f8d3a9"
                     /ApEinfo_fwdcolor="#f8d3a9"
     primer          complement(4640..4669)
                     /label="oLO.287"
                     /note="sequence: GCTTGTTAAGGGATGCATAAACTGCATCCC"
                     /ApEinfo_revcolor="#85dae9"
                     /ApEinfo_fwdcolor="#85dae9"
     CDS             complement(4670..5404)
                     /label="ermC"
                     /ApEinfo_revcolor="#ffef86"
                     /ApEinfo_fwdcolor="#ffef86"
     prokaryote p... complement(5406..5857)
                     /label="PermC"
                     /ApEinfo_revcolor="#faac61"
                     /ApEinfo_fwdcolor="#faac61"
     primer          complement(5827..5886)
                     /label="oLO.225"
                     /note="sequence: CCCTACTCGACGCGTCCTACGCGTGACCCGATCCTTTAACTCTGGCAACCCTCAAAATTG"
                     /ApEinfo_revcolor="#85dae9"
                     /ApEinfo_fwdcolor="#85dae9"
     primer          5858..5876
                     /label="oLO.253"
                     /note="sequence: GGGTCACGCGTAGGACGCG"
                     /ApEinfo_revcolor="#85dae9"
                     /ApEinfo_fwdcolor="#85dae9"
     misc_feature    5858..5887
                     /label="F primer binding"
                     /ApEinfo_revcolor="#c7b0e3"
                     /ApEinfo_fwdcolor="#c7b0e3"
     primer          5887..5934
                     /label="oLO.231"
                     /note="sequence: TAATGCATGTTTAGGAACGCTACCGGCATGAAGAGCGAAAGTGAAACG"
                     /ApEinfo_revcolor="#85dae9"
                     /ApEinfo_fwdcolor="#85dae9"
     Barcode         5892..5911
                     /label="BC.0006"
                     /ApEinfo_revcolor="#c6c9d1"
                     /ApEinfo_fwdcolor="#c6c9d1"
     prokaryote p... 5923..6052
                     /label="BBa_J72163 GlpT Promoter"
                     /ApEinfo_revcolor="#75c6a9"
                     /ApEinfo_fwdcolor="#75c6a9"
     RBS             6053..6088
                     /label="sfGFP Ribosome Binding Site"
                     /ApEinfo_revcolor="#b7e6d7"
                     /ApEinfo_fwdcolor="#b7e6d7"
     CDS             6089..387
                     /label="sfGFP"
                     /ApEinfo_revcolor="#ffef86"
                     /ApEinfo_fwdcolor="#ffef86"
ORIGIN
        1 GAAGTGAAAT TTGAAGGCGA TACCCTGGTA AACCGCATTG AGCTGAAAGG CATTGACTTT
       61 AAAGAGGACG GCAATATCCT GGGCCATAAG CTGGAATACA ATTTTAACAG CCACAATGTT
      121 TACATCACCG CCGATAAACA AAAAAATGGC ATTAAAGCGA ATTTTAAAAT TCGCCACAAC
      181 GTGGAGGATG GCAGCGTGCA GCTGGCTGAT CACTACCAGC AAAACACTCC AATCGGTGAT
      241 GGTCCTGTTC TGCTGCCAGA CAATCACTAT CTGAGCACGC AAAGCGTTCT GTCTAAAGAT
      301 CCGAACGAGA AACGCGATCA TATGGTTCTG CTGGAGTTCG TAACCGCAGC GGGCATCACG
      361 CATGGTATGG ATGAACTGTA CAAATGATTC AGCCAAAAAA CTTAAGACCG CCGGTCTTGT
      421 CCACTACCTT GCAGTAATGC GGTGGACAGG ATCGGCGGTT TTCTTTTCTC TTCTCAAGCT
      481 CTTCAATGAT TACCAGTGCA CTGCATCGTG CGGCGGATTG GGCGAAAAGC GTGTTTTCTA
      541 GTGCTGCGCT GGGTGATCCG CGTCGTACCG CGCGTCTGGT GAATGTTGCG GCGCAACTGG
      601 CCAAATATAG CGGCAAAAGC ATTACCATTA GCAGCGAAGG CAGCAAAGCC ATGCAGGAAG
      661 GCGCGTATCG TTTTATTCGT AATCCGAACG TGAGCGCGGA AGCGATTCGT AAAGCGGGTG
      721 CCATGCAGAC CGTGAAACTG GCCCAGGAAT TTCCGGAACT GCTGGCAATT GAAGATACCA
      781 CCTCTCTGAG CTATCGTCAT CAGGTGGCGG AAGAACTGGG CAAACTGGGT AGCATTCAGG
      841 ATAAAAGCCG TGGTTGGTGG GTGCATAGCG TGCTGCTGCT GGAAGCGACC ACCTTTCGTA
      901 CCGTGGGCCT GCTGCATCAA GAATGGTGGA TGCGTCCGGA TGATCCGGCG GATGCGGATG
      961 AAAAAGAAAG CGGCAAATGG CTGGCCGCTG CTGCAACTTC GCGTCTGAGA ATGGGCAGCA
     1021 TGATGAGCAA CGTGATTGCG GTGTGCGATC GTGAAGCGGA TATTCATGCG TATCTGCAAG
     1081 ATAAACTGGC CCATAACGAA CGTTTTGTGG TGCGTAGCAA ACATCCGCGT AAAGATGTGG
     1141 AAAGCGGCCT GTATCTGTAT GATCACCTGA AAAACCAGCC GGAACTGGGC GGCTATCAGA
     1201 TTAGCATTCC GCAGAAAGGC GTGGTGGATA AACGTGGCAA ACGTAAAAAC CGTCCGGCGC
     1261 GTAAAGCGAG CCTGAGCCTG CGTAGCGGCC GTATTACCCT GAAACAGGGC AACATTACCC
     1321 TGAACGCGGT GCTGGCCGAA GAAATTAATC CGCCGAAAGG CGAAACCCCG CTGAAATGGC
     1381 TGCTGCTGAC CAGCGAGCCG GTGGAAAGTC TGGCCCAAGC GCTGCGTGTG ATTGATATTT
     1441 ATACCCATCG TTGGCGCATT GAAGAATTTC ACAAAGCGTG GAAAACGGGT GCGGGTGCGG
     1501 AACGTCAGCG TATGGAAGAA CCGGATAACC TGGAACGTAT GGTGAGCATT CTGAGCTTTG
     1561 TGGCGGTGCG TCTGCTGCAA CTGCGTGAAT CTTTTACTCC GCCGCAAGCA CTGCGTGCGC
     1621 AGGGCCTGCT GAAAGAAGCG GAACACGTTG AAAGCCAGAG CGCGGAAACC GTGCTGACCC
     1681 CGGATGAATG CCAACTGCTG GGCTATCTGG ATAAAGGCAA ACGCAAACGC AAAGAAAAAG
     1741 CGGGCAGCCT GCAATGGGCG TATATGGCGA TTGCGCGTCT GGGCGGCTTT ATGGATAGCA
     1801 AACGTACCGG CATTGCGAGC TGGGGTGCGC TGTGGGAAGG TTGGGAAGCG CTGCAAAGCA
     1861 AACTGGATGG CTTTCTGGCC GCGAAAGACC TGATGGCGCA GGGCATTAAA ATCTAAGCTT
     1921 GGAATCTCCT TCTCGCCTCT TTCGCTGAAC ACGAAAGCGA ATCCGTTCAG CACACACTTT
     1981 ACGATATGGC GCAAAAAGTC CTCGGCTGCG TGCCGGAAGT GAAAGACATC CACCTCACCA
     2041 TGCCCAACAA GCATTGCCTG CTCGTGGACC TGTCCCGCTT CGGTCAGGAC AATCCCAACG
     2101 ACTTTTCCGC TGCATAACCC TGCTTCGGGG TCATTATAGC GATTTTTTCG GTATATCCAT
     2161 CCTTTTTCGC ACGATATACA GGATTTTGCC AAAGGGTTCG TGTAGACTTT CCTTGGTGTA
     2221 TCCAACGGCG TCAGCCGGGC AGGATAGGTG AAGTAGGCCC ACCCGCGAGC GGGTGTTCCT
     2281 TCTTCACTGT CCCTTATTCG CACCTGGCGG TGCTCAACGG GAATCCTGCT CTGCGAGGCT
     2341 GGCCGTACTC CTTCGGAGAC GAGACGAGAC AGCCTGAGAA TGGATGCGAG TAATGATACA
     2401 ACAATAGCGT GCTGTTCGCA CGCTAAGGTC AGGCGGAATG GCACTTCCTT ATTCCAGATG
     2461 CGTGCGGATT ATGCATGACT GGCCGTCGTT TTACAACGTC GTGACTGGGA AAACCCTGGC
     2521 GCTTGTGGTG GATCACAGTT ATTGGAGACT TCCTTGGCCG TACGATGGGT TTTGTTTCAG
     2581 GTATCTGGCA CTTTTCGGGG AAATGTGCGC GGAACCCCTA TTTGTTTATT TTTCTAAATA
     2641 CATTCAAATA TGTATCCGCT CATGAGACAA TAACCCTGAT AAATGCTTCA ATAATATTGA
     2701 AAAAGGAAGA GTATGAGTAT TCAACATTTC CGTGTCGCCC TTATTCCCTT TTTTGCGGCA
     2761 TTTTGCCTTC CTGTTTTTGC TCACCCAGAA ACGCTGGTGA AAGTAAAAGA TGCTGAAGAT
     2821 CAGTTGGGTG CACGAGTGGG TTACATCGAA CTGGATCTCA ACAGCGGTAA GATCCTTGAG
     2881 AGTTTTCGCC CCGAAGAACG TTTTCCAATG ATGAGCACTT TTAAAGTTCT GCTATGTGGC
     2941 GCGGTATTAT CCCGTATTGA CGCCGGGCAA GAGCAACTCG GTCGCCGCAT ACACTATTCT
     3001 CAGAATGACT TGGTTGAGTA CTCACCAGTC ACAGAAAAGC ATCTTACGGA TGGCATGACA
     3061 GTAAGAGAAT TATGCAGTGC TGCCATAACC ATGAGTGATA ACACTGCGGC CAACTTACTT
     3121 CTGACAACGA TCGGAGGACC GAAGGAGCTA ACCGCTTTTT TGCACAACAT GGGGGATCAT
     3181 GTAACTCGCC TTGATCGTTG GGAACCGGAG CTGAATGAAG CCATACCAAA CGACGAGCGT
     3241 GACACCACGA TGCCTGTAGC AATGGCAACA ACGTTGCGCA AACTATTAAC TGGCGAACTA
     3301 CTTACTCTAG CTTCCCGGCA ACAATTAATA GACTGGATGG AGGCGGATAA AGTTGCAGGA
     3361 CCACTTCTGC GCTCGGCCCT TCCGGCTGGC TGGTTTATTG CTGATAAATC TGGAGCCGGT
     3421 GAGCGTGGCT CTCGCGGTAT CATTGCAGCA CTGGGGCCAG ATGGTAAGCC CTCCCGTATC
     3481 GTAGTTATCT ACACGACGGG GAGTCAGGCA ACTATGGATG AACGAAATAG ACAGATCGCT
     3541 GAGATAGGTG CCTCACTGAT TAAGCATTGG TAACTGTCAG ACCAAGTTTA CTCATATATA
     3601 CTTTAGATTG ATTTAAAACT TCATTTTTAA TTTAAAAGGA TCTAGGTGAA GATCCTTGAA
     3661 TTGCCATTAT CAACAAGTTT GTACAAAAAA GCAGGCTCCG AATTGGTATC ACGAGGACGA
     3721 TTTGAAGCCC CCTACCCATT TACGCTGACT TGACGGGACG GCGGCTTTGT TGAATAGAGC
     3781 GTCAGACCCC GTAGAAAAGA TCAAAGGATC TTCGGCCGGC CGGCGCGCCG ATCTGAAGAT
     3841 CAGCAGTTCA ACCTGTTGAT AGTACGTACT AAGCTCTCAT GTTTCACGTA CTAAGCTCTC
     3901 ATGTTTAACG TACTAAGCTC TCATGTTTAA CGAACTAAAC CCTCATGGCT AACGTACTAA
     3961 GCTCTCATGG CTAACGTACT AAGCTCTCAT GTTTCACGTA CTAAGCTCTC ATGTTTGAAC
     4021 AATAAAATTA ATATAAATCA GCAACTTAAA TAGCCTCTAA GGTTTTAAGT TTTATAAGAA
     4081 AAAAAAGAAT ATATAAGGCT TTTAAAGCCT TTAAGGTTTA ACGGTTGTGG ACAACAAGCC
     4141 AGGGATGTAA CGCACTGAGA AGCCCTTAGA GCCTCTCAAA GCAATTTTGA GTGACACAGG
     4201 AACACTTAAC GGCTGACATG GGGCGCGCCC AGCTGTAACG CCAGCAACGC GGCCTTTTTA
     4261 CGGTTCCTGG CCTTTTGCTG GCCTTTTGCT CACATGTTCT TTCCAGCGAC ATATGCCATA
     4321 CGCCGAACTG AACTCCACCT AATGTCTTGG AGATTGTCGG ATAGCGCGGA ATAGGATTGT
     4381 GCCCTCTGAG CGGATAACAA TTTCACACAG GAAACAGCTA TGACCATGAC ACATGCATCC
     4441 ACCATCGCAG ACTTATCATC ACTGAGCCTC CACCTAGCCT ATACAACAAT AGCGTGCGTG
     4501 GTTAGCACGC TAGGTGGAAG GGCTCGGAGT TGTGGTAATC TATGTATCCT GGGGTTAGCG
     4561 CTGTCTCTTA TACACATCTG CCGACTGCGC AAAAGACATA ATCGATTCAC AAAAAATAGG
     4621 CACACGAAAA ACAAGTTAAG GGATGCAGTT TATGCATCCC TTAACAAGCT TACTTATTAA
     4681 ATAATTTATA GCTATTGAAA AGAGATAAGA ATTGTTCAAA GCTAATATTG TTTAAATCGT
     4741 CAATTCCTGC ATGTTTTAAG GAATTGTTAA ATTGATTTTT TGTAAATATT TTCTTGTATT
     4801 CTTTGTTAAC CCATTTCATA ACGAAATAAT TATACTTTTG TTTATCTTTG TGTGATATTC
     4861 TTGATTTTTT TCTACTTAAT CTGATAAGTG AGCTATTCAC TTTAGGTTTA GGATGAAAAT
     4921 ATTCTCTTGG AACCATACTT AATATAGAAA TATCAACTTC TGCCATTAAA AGTAATGCCA
     4981 ATGAGCGTTT TGTATTTAAT AATCTTTTAG CAAACCCGTA TTCCACGATT AAATAAATCT
     5041 CATTAGCTAT ACTATCAAAA ACAATTTTGC GTATTATATC CGTACTTATG TTATAAGGTA
     5101 TATTACCATA TATTTTATAG GATTGGTTTT TAGGAAATTT AAACTGCAAT ATATCCTTGT
     5161 TTAAAACTTG GAAATTATCG TGATCAACAA GTTTATTTTC TGTAGTTTTG CATAATTTAT
     5221 GGTCTATTTC AATGGCAGTT ACGAAATTAC ACCTCTTTAC TAATTCAAGG GTAAAATGGC
     5281 CTTTTCCTGA GCCGATTTCA AAGATATTAT CATGTTCATT TAATCTTATG TTTGTCATAA
     5341 TCTTGTCGAT ATTATGCTTA GAAGTAATAA AGTTTTGACT GTGTTTTATA TTTTTCTCGT
     5401 TCATTTATAA CCCTCTTTAA TTTGGTTATA TGAATTTTGC TTATTAACGA TTCATTATAA
     5461 CCACTTATTT TTTGTTTGGT TGATAATGAA CTGTGCTGAT TACAAAAATA CTAAAAATGC
     5521 CCATATTTTT TCCTCCTTAT AAAATTAGTA TAATTATAGC ACGACCTCTG ATAAATATGA
     5581 ACATGATGAG TGATCGTTAA ATTTATACTG CAATCGGATG CGATTATTGA ATAAAAGATA
     5641 TGAGAGATTT ATCTAATTTC TTTTTTCTTG TAAAAAAAGA AAGTTCTTAA AGGTTTTATA
     5701 GTTTTGGTCG TAGAGCACAC GGTTTAACGA CTTAATTACG AAGTAAATAA GTCTAGTGTG
     5761 TTAGACTTTA TGAAATCTAT ATACGTTTAT ATATATTTAT TATCCGGAGG TGTAGCATGT
     5821 CTCATTCAAT TTTGAGGGTT GCCAGAGTTA AAGGATCGGG TCACGCGTAG GACGCGTCGA
     5881 GTAGGGTAAT GCATGTTTAG GAACGCTACC GGCATGAAGA GCGAAAGTGA AACGTGATTT
     5941 CATGCGTCAT TTTGAACATT TTGTAAATCT TATTTAATAA TGTGTGCGGC AATTCACATT
     6001 TAATTTATGA ATGTTTTCTT AACATCGCGG CAACTCAAGA AACGGCAGGT TCGGATCTTA
     6061 GCTACTAGAG AAAGAGGAGA AATACTAGAT GCGTAAAGGC GAAGAACTGT TCACTGGTGT
     6121 CGTCCCTATT CTGGTGGAAC TGGATGGTGA TGTCAACGGT CATAAGTTTT CCGTGCGTGG
     6181 CGAGGGTGAA GGTGACGCAA CTAATGGTAA ACTGACGCTG AAGTTCATCT GTACTACTGG
     6241 TAAACTGCCG GTTCCTTGGC CGACTCTGGT AACGACGCTG ACTTATGGTG TTCAGTGCTT
     6301 TGCTCGTTAT CCGGACCATA TGAAGCAGCA TGACTTCTTC AAGTCCGCCA TGCCGGAAGG
     6361 CTATGTGCAG GAACGCACGA TTTCCTTTAA GGATGACGGC ACGTACAAAA CGCGTGCG
//
