# Supplementary material for: A genetic platform for a biocementation bacterium
Source: bioRxiv preprint, doi:10.64898/2025.12.05.692644, version 1 (2025-12-06)
Supplement: Plasmid Sequences [file 692644_file03.zip › Sporosarcina Plasmid Vectors/Transposon plasmids/pGLU_444.gb]

LOCUS       pGLU_444                5354 bp ds-DNA     circular     30-APR-2025
DEFINITION  .
FEATURES             Location/Qualifiers
     prokaryote p... complement(352..803)
                     /label="PermC"
                     /ApEinfo_revcolor="#faac61"
                     /ApEinfo_fwdcolor="#faac61"
     RBS             complement(473..483)
                     /label="bsRBS"
                     /ApEinfo_revcolor="#b7e6d7"
                     /ApEinfo_fwdcolor="#b7e6d7"
     misc_feature    804..833
                     /label="F primer binding"
                     /ApEinfo_revcolor="#d6b295"
                     /ApEinfo_fwdcolor="#d6b295"
     Primer site     804..833
                     /label="F-skpp-asm-15-mer-2x"
                     /ApEinfo_revcolor="#f58a5e"
                     /ApEinfo_fwdcolor="#f58a5e"
     Barcode         838..857
                     /label="BC.0003"
                     /ApEinfo_revcolor="#c6c9d1"
                     /ApEinfo_fwdcolor="#c6c9d1"
     Barcode         838..857
                     /label=">skpp-3-F sk20mer-83381"
                     /ApEinfo_revcolor="#faac61"
                     /ApEinfo_fwdcolor="#faac61"
     Primer site     881..910
                     /label="R-skpp-asm-15-mer-2x"
                     /ApEinfo_revcolor="#f58a5e"
                     /ApEinfo_fwdcolor="#f58a5e"
     misc_feature    complement(881..910)
                     /label="R primer binding"
                     /ApEinfo_revcolor="#d6b295"
                     /ApEinfo_fwdcolor="#d6b295"
     miscellaneous   911..940
                     /label="Himar_RE"
                     /ApEinfo_revcolor="#faac61"
                     /ApEinfo_fwdcolor="#faac61"
     miscellaneous   complement(911..940)
                     /label="Himar_LE"
                     /ApEinfo_revcolor="#faac61"
                     /ApEinfo_fwdcolor="#faac61"
     terminator      941..1001
                     /label="L3S2P21"
                     /ApEinfo_revcolor="#c6c9d1"
                     /ApEinfo_fwdcolor="#c6c9d1"
     Promoter        1002..1158
                     /label="p05190"
                     /ApEinfo_revcolor="#b1ff67"
                     /ApEinfo_fwdcolor="#b1ff67"
     CDS             1159..2205
                     /label="Himar.004"
                     /ApEinfo_revcolor="#ffef86"
                     /ApEinfo_fwdcolor="#ffef86"
     prokaryote t... 2210..2390
                     /label="TAmarelleT9"
                     /ApEinfo_revcolor="#f58a5e"
                     /ApEinfo_fwdcolor="#f58a5e"
     miscellaneous   2391..2636
                     /label="oriT"
                     /ApEinfo_revcolor="#84b0dc"
                     /ApEinfo_fwdcolor="#84b0dc"
     miscellaneous   complement(2645..2684)
                     /label="UNS1"
                     /ApEinfo_revcolor="#9eafd2"
                     /ApEinfo_fwdcolor="#9eafd2"
     prokaryote t... complement(2685..2714)
                     /label="L2U5H11"
                     /ApEinfo_revcolor="#f8d3a9"
                     /ApEinfo_fwdcolor="#f8d3a9"
     primer_bind     complement(2767..2783)
                     /label="M13 fwd"
                     /ApEinfo_revcolor="#d59687"
                     /ApEinfo_fwdcolor="#d59687"
     primer_bind     complement(2767..2784)
                     /label="M13-fwd"
                     /ApEinfo_revcolor="#85dae9"
                     /ApEinfo_fwdcolor="#85dae9"
     promoter        2897..3001
                     /label="Pamp"
                     /ApEinfo_revcolor="#faac61"
                     /ApEinfo_fwdcolor="#faac61"
     CDS             3002..3862
                     /label="AmpR"
                     /ApEinfo_revcolor="#f58a5e"
                     /ApEinfo_fwdcolor="#f58a5e"
     misc_recomb     3963..3983
                     /label="attB1"
                     /ApEinfo_revcolor="#c7b0e3"
                     /ApEinfo_fwdcolor="#c7b0e3"
     misc_feature    3963..3983
                     /label="Gateway recomb1"
                     /ApEinfo_revcolor="#f58a5e"
                     /ApEinfo_fwdcolor="#f58a5e"
     ORI             complement(4119..4507)
                     /label="R6K ORI"
                     /ApEinfo_revcolor="#f58a5e"
                     /ApEinfo_fwdcolor="#f58a5e"
     primer_bind     4697..4713
                     /label="M13 rev"
                     /ApEinfo_revcolor="#c7b0e3"
                     /ApEinfo_fwdcolor="#c7b0e3"
     primer_bind     4697..4717
                     /label="M13-rev"
                     /ApEinfo_revcolor="#85dae9"
                     /ApEinfo_fwdcolor="#85dae9"
     prokaryote p... complement(4770..4801)
                     /label="L2U8H11"
                     /ApEinfo_revcolor="#75c6a9"
                     /ApEinfo_fwdcolor="#75c6a9"
     miscellaneous   complement(4802..4841)
                     /label="UNSX"
                     /ApEinfo_revcolor="#9eafd2"
                     /ApEinfo_fwdcolor="#9eafd2"
     miscellaneous   4850..4879
                     /label="Himar_LE"
                     /ApEinfo_revcolor="#faac61"
                     /ApEinfo_fwdcolor="#faac61"
     miscellaneous   complement(4850..4879)
                     /label="Himar_RE"
                     /ApEinfo_revcolor="#faac61"
                     /ApEinfo_fwdcolor="#faac61"
     prokaryote t... complement(4880..4965)
                     /label="TermC"
                     /ApEinfo_revcolor="#f8d3a9"
                     /ApEinfo_fwdcolor="#f8d3a9"
ORIGIN
        1 TCAAAAACAA TTTTGCGTAT TATATCCGTA CTTATGTTAT AAGGTATATT ACCATATATT
       61 TTATAGGATT GGTTTTTAGG AAATTTAAAC TGCAATATAT CCTTGTTTAA AACTTGGAAA
      121 TTATCGTGAT CAACAAGTTT ATTTTCTGTA GTTTTGCATA ATTTATGGTC TATTTCAATG
      181 GCAGTTACGA AATTACACCT CTTTACTAAT TCAAGGGTAA AATGGCCTTT TCCTGAGCCG
      241 ATTTCAAAGA TATTATCATG TTCATTTAAT CTTATGTTTG TCATAATCTT GTCGATATTA
      301 TGCTTAGAAG TAATAAAGTT TTGACTGTGT TTTATATTTT TCTCGTTCAT TTATAACCCT
      361 CTTTAATTTG GTTATATGAA TTTTGCTTAT TAACGATTCA TTATAACCAC TTATTTTTTG
      421 TTTGGTTGAT AATGAACTGT GCTGATTACA AAAATACTAA AAATGCCCAT ATTTTTTCCT
      481 CCTTATAAAA TTAGTATAAT TATAGCACGA CCTCTGATAA ATATGAACAT GATGAGTGAT
      541 CGTTAAATTT ATACTGCAAT CGGATGCGAT TATTGAATAA AAGATATGAG AGATTTATCT
      601 AATTTCTTTT TTCTTGTAAA AAAAGAAAGT TCTTAAAGGT TTTATAGTTT TGGTCGTAGA
      661 GCACACGGTT TAACGACTTA ATTACGAAGT AAATAAGTCT AGTGTGTTAG ACTTTATGAA
      721 ATCTATATAC GTTTATATAT ATTTATTATC CGGAGGTGTA GCATGTCTCA TTCAATTTTG
      781 AGGGTTGCCA GAGTTAAAGG ATCGGGTCAC GCGTAGGACG CGTCGAGTAG GGTAATGTTG
      841 GTCATGTGCT TTTCGTTGCA nnnnnnnnnn nnnnnnnnnn GTTCCGCAGC CACACGCCGT
      901 GTGAAGCTGG TAGACCGGGG ACTTATCATC CAACCTGTTA CTCGGTACCA AATTCCAGAA
      961 AAGAGGCCTC CCGAAAGGGG GGCCTTTTTT CGTTTTGGTC CGAGGGATTG CACTTTTCAT
     1021 ACCATCATTG AGCCGGACTT TCCGGCTTTT TTCTATTTCA ACGATAAATT GGATTATCTA
     1081 GCCAATCCCC GGGTTTTCTT TAAATCCATT GGAATTTTGA TATAATGAAT AAAACATGAC
     1141 TTTATAGTGA GGTACATAAT GGAAAAAAAG GAATTTCGTG TATTAATCAA ATACTGTTTT
     1201 TTGAAGGGCA AAAATACGGT AGAAGCGAAA ACTTGGCTAG ATAATGAGTT TCCCGACTCG
     1261 GCACCTGGGA AATCTACGAT CATCGATTGG TATGCGAAAT TCAAGCGTGG TGAAATGTCG
     1321 ACCGAGGACG GTGAAAGATC TGGCAGACCC AAAGAGGTAG TAACGGACGA AAACATCAAA
     1381 AAAATCCACA AAATGATCTT AAATGACCGT AAAATGAAGT TAATCGAGAT CGCGGAGGCA
     1441 CTTAAGATCT CTAAGGAACG TGTAGGTCAT ATCATCCATC AATATTTAGA TATGAGGAAG
     1501 CTCTGTGCCA AATGGGTACC CAGAGAGCTC ACGTTTGACC AAAAACAACG CCGTGTAGAT
     1561 GATTCGAAGA GGTGTTTACA GTTGCTTACT CGTAATACGC CTGAGTTTTT CCGTCGCTAT
     1621 GTAACGATGG ATGAAACGTG GCTCCATCAC TACACTCCGG AGTCTAATCG CCAGTCGGCG
     1681 GAGTGGACGG CCACGGGTGA ACCCTCGCCC AAGCGTGGCA AGACTCAAAA GTCTGCGGGT
     1741 AAAGTGATGG CATCGGTATT TTGGGATGCC CATGGCATCA TCTTTATCGA TTATCTAGAG
     1801 AAGGGCAAAA CGATCAACTC TGACTATTAT ATGGCCCTTT TAGAGCGTTT AAAGGTCGAA
     1861 ATCGCCGCGA AAAGGCCTCA CATGAAGAAG AAAAAAGTAT TATTCCACCA AGACAACGCG
     1921 CCCTGCCACA AGTCTTTACG AACCATGGCG AAAATCCATG AATTAGGTTT CGAATTACTA
     1981 CCTCACCCCC CCTATTCGCC TGATTTGGCA CCTTCGGACT TTTTCTTATT CTCTGACCTC
     2041 AAACGGATGC TCGCGGGGAA AAAATTTGGT TGCAATGAAG AGGTAATCGC AGAAACTGAG
     2101 GCATATTTTG AGGCGAAACC CAAGGAGTAC TACCAAAATG GTATCAAAAA ATTAGAAGGT
     2161 CGTTATAATC GTTGTATCGC GCTAGAAGGG AACTATGTAG AATAAGCTTG GAATCTCCTT
     2221 CTCGCCTCTT TCGCTGAACA CGAAAGCGAA TCCGTTCAGC ACACACTTTA CGATATGGCG
     2281 CAAAAAGTCC TCGGCTGCGT GCCGGAAGTG AAAGACATCC ACCTCACCAT GCCCAACAAG
     2341 CATTGCCTGC TCGTGGACCT GTCCCGCTTC GGTCAGGACA ATCCCAACGA CTTTTCCGCT
     2401 GCATAACCCT GCTTCGGGGT CATTATAGCG ATTTTTTCGG TATATCCATC CTTTTTCGCA
     2461 CGATATACAG GATTTTGCCA AAGGGTTCGT GTAGACTTTC CTTGGTGTAT CCAACGGCGT
     2521 CAGCCGGGCA GGATAGGTGA AGTAGGCCCA CCCGCGAGCG GGTGTTCCTT CTTCACTGTC
     2581 CCTTATTCGC ACCTGGCGGT GCTCAACGGG AATCCTGCTC TGCGAGGCTG GCCGTACTCC
     2641 TTCGGAGACG AGACGAGACA GCCTGAGAAT GGATGCGAGT AATGATACAA CAATAGCGTG
     2701 CTGTTCGCAC GCTAAGGTCA GGCGGAATGG CACTTCCTTA TTCCAGATGC GTGCGGATTA
     2761 TGCATGACTG GCCGTCGTTT TACAACGTCG TGACTGGGAA AACCCTGGCG CTTGTGGTGG
     2821 ATCACAGTTA TTGGAGACTT CCTTGGCCGT ACGATGGGTT TTGTTTCAGG TATCTGGCAC
     2881 TTTTCGGGGA AATGTGCGCG GAACCCCTAT TTGTTTATTT TTCTAAATAC ATTCAAATAT
     2941 GTATCCGCTC ATGAGACAAT AACCCTGATA AATGCTTCAA TAATATTGAA AAAGGAAGAG
     3001 TATGAGTATT CAACATTTCC GTGTCGCCCT TATTCCCTTT TTTGCGGCAT TTTGCCTTCC
     3061 TGTTTTTGCT CACCCAGAAA CGCTGGTGAA AGTAAAAGAT GCTGAAGATC AGTTGGGTGC
     3121 ACGAGTGGGT TACATCGAAC TGGATCTCAA CAGCGGTAAG ATCCTTGAGA GTTTTCGCCC
     3181 CGAAGAACGT TTTCCAATGA TGAGCACTTT TAAAGTTCTG CTATGTGGCG CGGTATTATC
     3241 CCGTATTGAC GCCGGGCAAG AGCAACTCGG TCGCCGCATA CACTATTCTC AGAATGACTT
     3301 GGTTGAGTAC TCACCAGTCA CAGAAAAGCA TCTTACGGAT GGCATGACAG TAAGAGAATT
     3361 ATGCAGTGCT GCCATAACCA TGAGTGATAA CACTGCGGCC AACTTACTTC TGACAACGAT
     3421 CGGAGGACCG AAGGAGCTAA CCGCTTTTTT GCACAACATG GGGGATCATG TAACTCGCCT
     3481 TGATCGTTGG GAACCGGAGC TGAATGAAGC CATACCAAAC GACGAGCGTG ACACCACGAT
     3541 GCCTGTAGCA ATGGCAACAA CGTTGCGCAA ACTATTAACT GGCGAACTAC TTACTCTAGC
     3601 TTCCCGGCAA CAATTAATAG ACTGGATGGA GGCGGATAAA GTTGCAGGAC CACTTCTGCG
     3661 CTCGGCCCTT CCGGCTGGCT GGTTTATTGC TGATAAATCT GGAGCCGGTG AGCGTGGCTC
     3721 TCGCGGTATC ATTGCAGCAC TGGGGCCAGA TGGTAAGCCC TCCCGTATCG TAGTTATCTA
     3781 CACGACGGGG AGTCAGGCAA CTATGGATGA ACGAAATAGA CAGATCGCTG AGATAGGTGC
     3841 CTCACTGATT AAGCATTGGT AACTGTCAGA CCAAGTTTAC TCATATATAC TTTAGATTGA
     3901 TTTAAAACTT CATTTTTAAT TTAAAAGGAT CTAGGTGAAG ATCCTTGAAT TGCCATTATC
     3961 AACAAGTTTG TACAAAAAAG CAGGCTCCGA ATTGGTATCA CGAGGACGAT TTGAAGCCCC
     4021 CTACCCATTT ACGCTGACTT GACGGGACGG CGGCTTTGTT GAATAGAGCG TCAGACCCCG
     4081 TAGAAAAGAT CAAAGGATCT TCGGCCGGCC GGCGCGCCGA TCTGAAGATC AGCAGTTCAA
     4141 CCTGTTGATA GTACGTACTA AGCTCTCATG TTTCACGTAC TAAGCTCTCA TGTTTAACGT
     4201 ACTAAGCTCT CATGTTTAAC GAACTAAACC CTCATGGCTA ACGTACTAAG CTCTCATGGC
     4261 TAACGTACTA AGCTCTCATG TTTCACGTAC TAAGCTCTCA TGTTTGAACA ATAAAATTAA
     4321 TATAAATCAG CAACTTAAAT AGCCTCTAAG GTTTTAAGTT TTATAAGAAA AAAAAGAATA
     4381 TATAAGGCTT TTAAAGCCTT TAAGGTTTAA CGGTTGTGGA CAACAAGCCA GGGATGTAAC
     4441 GCACTGAGAA GCCCTTAGAG CCTCTCAAAG CAATTTTGAG TGACACAGGA ACACTTAACG
     4501 GCTGACATGG GGCGCGCCCA GCTGTAACGC CAGCAACGCG GCCTTTTTAC GGTTCCTGGC
     4561 CTTTTGCTGG CCTTTTGCTC ACATGTTCTT TCCAGCGACA TATGCCATAC GCCGAACTGA
     4621 ACTCCACCTA ATGTCTTGGA GATTGTCGGA TAGCGCGGAA TAGGATTGTG CCCTCTGAGC
     4681 GGATAACAAT TTCACACAGG AAACAGCTAT GACCATGACA CATGCATCCA CCATCGCAGA
     4741 CTTATCATCA CTGAGCCTCC ACCTAGCCTA TACAACAATA GCGTGCGTGG TTAGCACGCT
     4801 AGGTGGAAGG GCTCGGAGTT GTGGTAATCT ATGTATCCTG GGGTTAGCGT AACAGGTTGG
     4861 ATGATAAGTC CCCGGTCTAG CCGACTGCGC AAAAGACATA ATCGATTCAC AAAAAATAGG
     4921 CACACGAAAA ACAAGTTAAG GGATGCAGTT TATGCATCCC TTAACAAGCT TACTTATTAA
     4981 ATAATTTATA GCTATTGAAA AGAGATAAGA ATTGTTCAAA GCTAATATTG TTTAAATCGT
     5041 CAATTCCTGC ATGTTTTAAG GAATTGTTAA ATTGATTTTT TGTAAATATT TTCTTGTATT
     5101 CTTTGTTAAC CCATTTCATA ACGAAATAAT TATACTTTTG TTTATCTTTG TGTGATATTC
     5161 TTGATTTTTT TCTACTTAAT CTGATAAGTG AGCTATTCAC TTTAGGTTTA GGATGAAAAT
     5221 ATTCTCTTGG AACCATACTT AATATAGAAA TATCAACTTC TGCCATTAAA AGTAATGCCA
     5281 ATGAGCGTTT TGTATTTAAT AATCTTTTAG CAAACCCGTA TTCCACGATT AAATAAATCT
     5341 CATTAGCTAT ACTA
//
