# Supplementary material for: A genetic platform for a biocementation bacterium
Source: bioRxiv preprint, doi:10.64898/2025.12.05.692644, version 1 (2025-12-06)
Supplement: Plasmid Sequences [file 692644_file03.zip › Sporosarcina Plasmid Vectors/Transposon plasmids/pGLU_470.gb]

LOCUS       pGLU_470                5780 bp ds-DNA     circular     30-APR-2025
DEFINITION  .
FEATURES             Location/Qualifiers
     CDS             1..1431
                     /label="Tn5_TnpA"
                     /ApEinfo_revcolor="#f58a5e"
                     /ApEinfo_fwdcolor="#f58a5e"
     prokaryote t... 1436..1616
                     /label="TAmarelleT9"
                     /ApEinfo_revcolor="#f58a5e"
                     /ApEinfo_fwdcolor="#f58a5e"
     miscellaneous   1617..1862
                     /label="oriT"
                     /ApEinfo_revcolor="#84b0dc"
                     /ApEinfo_fwdcolor="#84b0dc"
     miscellaneous   complement(1871..1910)
                     /label="UNS1"
                     /ApEinfo_revcolor="#9eafd2"
                     /ApEinfo_fwdcolor="#9eafd2"
     prokaryote t... complement(1911..1940)
                     /label="L2U5H11"
                     /ApEinfo_revcolor="#f8d3a9"
                     /ApEinfo_fwdcolor="#f8d3a9"
     primer_bind     complement(1993..2009)
                     /label="M13 fwd"
                     /ApEinfo_revcolor="#d59687"
                     /ApEinfo_fwdcolor="#d59687"
     primer_bind     complement(1993..2010)
                     /label="M13-fwd"
                     /ApEinfo_revcolor="#85dae9"
                     /ApEinfo_fwdcolor="#85dae9"
     promoter        2123..2227
                     /label="Pamp"
                     /ApEinfo_revcolor="#faac61"
                     /ApEinfo_fwdcolor="#faac61"
     CDS             2228..3088
                     /label="AmpR"
                     /ApEinfo_revcolor="#f58a5e"
                     /ApEinfo_fwdcolor="#f58a5e"
     misc_recomb     3189..3209
                     /label="attB1"
                     /ApEinfo_revcolor="#c7b0e3"
                     /ApEinfo_fwdcolor="#c7b0e3"
     misc_feature    3189..3209
                     /label="Gateway recomb1"
                     /ApEinfo_revcolor="#f58a5e"
                     /ApEinfo_fwdcolor="#f58a5e"
     ORI             complement(3345..3733)
                     /label="R6K ORI"
                     /ApEinfo_revcolor="#f58a5e"
                     /ApEinfo_fwdcolor="#f58a5e"
     primer_bind     3923..3939
                     /label="M13 rev"
                     /ApEinfo_revcolor="#c7b0e3"
                     /ApEinfo_fwdcolor="#c7b0e3"
     primer_bind     3923..3943
                     /label="M13-rev"
                     /ApEinfo_revcolor="#85dae9"
                     /ApEinfo_fwdcolor="#85dae9"
     prokaryote p... complement(3996..4027)
                     /label="L2U8H11"
                     /ApEinfo_revcolor="#75c6a9"
                     /ApEinfo_fwdcolor="#75c6a9"
     miscellaneous   complement(4028..4067)
                     /label="UNSX"
                     /ApEinfo_revcolor="#9eafd2"
                     /ApEinfo_fwdcolor="#9eafd2"
     miscellaneous   4076..4094
                     /label="Tn5_LE"
                     /ApEinfo_revcolor="#faac61"
                     /ApEinfo_fwdcolor="#faac61"
     miscellaneous   complement(4076..4094)
                     /label="Tn5_RE"
                     /ApEinfo_revcolor="#faac61"
                     /ApEinfo_fwdcolor="#faac61"
     prokaryote t... complement(4095..4180)
                     /label="TermC"
                     /ApEinfo_revcolor="#f8d3a9"
                     /ApEinfo_fwdcolor="#f8d3a9"
     misc_feature    complement(4185..4919)
                     /label="ermC"
                     /ApEinfo_revcolor="#faac61"
                     /ApEinfo_fwdcolor="#faac61"
     prokaryote p... complement(4921..5372)
                     /label="PermC"
                     /ApEinfo_revcolor="#faac61"
                     /ApEinfo_fwdcolor="#faac61"
     RBS             complement(5042..5052)
                     /label="bsRBS"
                     /ApEinfo_revcolor="#b7e6d7"
                     /ApEinfo_fwdcolor="#b7e6d7"
     Primer site     5373..5402
                     /label="F-skpp-asm-15-mer-2x"
                     /ApEinfo_revcolor="#f58a5e"
                     /ApEinfo_fwdcolor="#f58a5e"
     misc_feature    5373..5402
                     /label="F primer binding"
                     /ApEinfo_revcolor="#d6b295"
                     /ApEinfo_fwdcolor="#d6b295"
     Barcode         5407..5426
                     /label="BC.0006"
                     /ApEinfo_revcolor="#c6c9d1"
                     /ApEinfo_fwdcolor="#c6c9d1"
     Barcode         5407..5426
                     /label=">skpp-6-F sk20mer-46145"
                     /ApEinfo_revcolor="#faac61"
                     /ApEinfo_fwdcolor="#faac61"
     Primer site     5450..5479
                     /label="R-skpp-asm-15-mer-2x"
                     /ApEinfo_revcolor="#f58a5e"
                     /ApEinfo_fwdcolor="#f58a5e"
     misc_feature    complement(5450..5479)
                     /label="R primer binding"
                     /ApEinfo_revcolor="#d6b295"
                     /ApEinfo_fwdcolor="#d6b295"
     miscellaneous   5480..5498
                     /label="Tn5_RE"
                     /ApEinfo_revcolor="#faac61"
                     /ApEinfo_fwdcolor="#faac61"
     miscellaneous   complement(5480..5498)
                     /label="Tn5_LE"
                     /ApEinfo_revcolor="#faac61"
                     /ApEinfo_fwdcolor="#faac61"
     terminator      5499..5559
                     /label="L3S2P21"
                     /ApEinfo_revcolor="#c6c9d1"
                     /ApEinfo_fwdcolor="#c6c9d1"
     Promoter        5560..5780
                     /label="p00572"
                     /ApEinfo_revcolor="#b1ff67"
                     /ApEinfo_fwdcolor="#b1ff67"
ORIGIN
        1 ATGATTACCA GTGCACTGCA TCGTGCGGCG GATTGGGCGA AAAGCGTGTT TTCTAGTGCT
       61 GCGCTGGGTG ATCCGCGTCG TACCGCGCGT CTGGTGAATG TTGCGGCGCA ACTGGCCAAA
      121 TATAGCGGCA AAAGCATTAC CATTAGCAGC GAAGGCAGCA AAGCCATGCA GGAAGGCGCG
      181 TATCGTTTTA TTCGTAATCC GAACGTGAGC GCGGAAGCGA TTCGTAAAGC GGGTGCCATG
      241 CAGACCGTGA AACTGGCCCA GGAATTTCCG GAACTGCTGG CAATTGAAGA TACCACCTCT
      301 CTGAGCTATC GTCATCAGGT GGCGGAAGAA CTGGGCAAAC TGGGTAGCAT TCAGGATAAA
      361 AGCCGTGGTT GGTGGGTGCA TAGCGTGCTG CTGCTGGAAG CGACCACCTT TCGTACCGTG
      421 GGCCTGCTGC ATCAAGAATG GTGGATGCGT CCGGATGATC CGGCGGATGC GGATGAAAAA
      481 GAAAGCGGCA AATGGCTGGC CGCTGCTGCA ACTTCGCGTC TGAGAATGGG CAGCATGATG
      541 AGCAACGTGA TTGCGGTGTG CGATCGTGAA GCGGATATTC ATGCGTATCT GCAAGATAAA
      601 CTGGCCCATA ACGAACGTTT TGTGGTGCGT AGCAAACATC CGCGTAAAGA TGTGGAAAGC
      661 GGCCTGTATC TGTATGATCA CCTGAAAAAC CAGCCGGAAC TGGGCGGCTA TCAGATTAGC
      721 ATTCCGCAGA AAGGCGTGGT GGATAAACGT GGCAAACGTA AAAACCGTCC GGCGCGTAAA
      781 GCGAGCCTGA GCCTGCGTAG CGGCCGTATT ACCCTGAAAC AGGGCAACAT TACCCTGAAC
      841 GCGGTGCTGG CCGAAGAAAT TAATCCGCCG AAAGGCGAAA CCCCGCTGAA ATGGCTGCTG
      901 CTGACCAGCG AGCCGGTGGA AAGTCTGGCC CAAGCGCTGC GTGTGATTGA TATTTATACC
      961 CATCGTTGGC GCATTGAAGA ATTTCACAAA GCGTGGAAAA CGGGTGCGGG TGCGGAACGT
     1021 CAGCGTATGG AAGAACCGGA TAACCTGGAA CGTATGGTGA GCATTCTGAG CTTTGTGGCG
     1081 GTGCGTCTGC TGCAACTGCG TGAATCTTTT ACTCCGCCGC AAGCACTGCG TGCGCAGGGC
     1141 CTGCTGAAAG AAGCGGAACA CGTTGAAAGC CAGAGCGCGG AAACCGTGCT GACCCCGGAT
     1201 GAATGCCAAC TGCTGGGCTA TCTGGATAAA GGCAAACGCA AACGCAAAGA AAAAGCGGGC
     1261 AGCCTGCAAT GGGCGTATAT GGCGATTGCG CGTCTGGGCG GCTTTATGGA TAGCAAACGT
     1321 ACCGGCATTG CGAGCTGGGG TGCGCTGTGG GAAGGTTGGG AAGCGCTGCA AAGCAAACTG
     1381 GATGGCTTTC TGGCCGCGAA AGACCTGATG GCGCAGGGCA TTAAAATCTA AGCTTGGAAT
     1441 CTCCTTCTCG CCTCTTTCGC TGAACACGAA AGCGAATCCG TTCAGCACAC ACTTTACGAT
     1501 ATGGCGCAAA AAGTCCTCGG CTGCGTGCCG GAAGTGAAAG ACATCCACCT CACCATGCCC
     1561 AACAAGCATT GCCTGCTCGT GGACCTGTCC CGCTTCGGTC AGGACAATCC CAACGACTTT
     1621 TCCGCTGCAT AACCCTGCTT CGGGGTCATT ATAGCGATTT TTTCGGTATA TCCATCCTTT
     1681 TTCGCACGAT ATACAGGATT TTGCCAAAGG GTTCGTGTAG ACTTTCCTTG GTGTATCCAA
     1741 CGGCGTCAGC CGGGCAGGAT AGGTGAAGTA GGCCCACCCG CGAGCGGGTG TTCCTTCTTC
     1801 ACTGTCCCTT ATTCGCACCT GGCGGTGCTC AACGGGAATC CTGCTCTGCG AGGCTGGCCG
     1861 TACTCCTTCG GAGACGAGAC GAGACAGCCT GAGAATGGAT GCGAGTAATG ATACAACAAT
     1921 AGCGTGCTGT TCGCACGCTA AGGTCAGGCG GAATGGCACT TCCTTATTCC AGATGCGTGC
     1981 GGATTATGCA TGACTGGCCG TCGTTTTACA ACGTCGTGAC TGGGAAAACC CTGGCGCTTG
     2041 TGGTGGATCA CAGTTATTGG AGACTTCCTT GGCCGTACGA TGGGTTTTGT TTCAGGTATC
     2101 TGGCACTTTT CGGGGAAATG TGCGCGGAAC CCCTATTTGT TTATTTTTCT AAATACATTC
     2161 AAATATGTAT CCGCTCATGA GACAATAACC CTGATAAATG CTTCAATAAT ATTGAAAAAG
     2221 GAAGAGTATG AGTATTCAAC ATTTCCGTGT CGCCCTTATT CCCTTTTTTG CGGCATTTTG
     2281 CCTTCCTGTT TTTGCTCACC CAGAAACGCT GGTGAAAGTA AAAGATGCTG AAGATCAGTT
     2341 GGGTGCACGA GTGGGTTACA TCGAACTGGA TCTCAACAGC GGTAAGATCC TTGAGAGTTT
     2401 TCGCCCCGAA GAACGTTTTC CAATGATGAG CACTTTTAAA GTTCTGCTAT GTGGCGCGGT
     2461 ATTATCCCGT ATTGACGCCG GGCAAGAGCA ACTCGGTCGC CGCATACACT ATTCTCAGAA
     2521 TGACTTGGTT GAGTACTCAC CAGTCACAGA AAAGCATCTT ACGGATGGCA TGACAGTAAG
     2581 AGAATTATGC AGTGCTGCCA TAACCATGAG TGATAACACT GCGGCCAACT TACTTCTGAC
     2641 AACGATCGGA GGACCGAAGG AGCTAACCGC TTTTTTGCAC AACATGGGGG ATCATGTAAC
     2701 TCGCCTTGAT CGTTGGGAAC CGGAGCTGAA TGAAGCCATA CCAAACGACG AGCGTGACAC
     2761 CACGATGCCT GTAGCAATGG CAACAACGTT GCGCAAACTA TTAACTGGCG AACTACTTAC
     2821 TCTAGCTTCC CGGCAACAAT TAATAGACTG GATGGAGGCG GATAAAGTTG CAGGACCACT
     2881 TCTGCGCTCG GCCCTTCCGG CTGGCTGGTT TATTGCTGAT AAATCTGGAG CCGGTGAGCG
     2941 TGGCTCTCGC GGTATCATTG CAGCACTGGG GCCAGATGGT AAGCCCTCCC GTATCGTAGT
     3001 TATCTACACG ACGGGGAGTC AGGCAACTAT GGATGAACGA AATAGACAGA TCGCTGAGAT
     3061 AGGTGCCTCA CTGATTAAGC ATTGGTAACT GTCAGACCAA GTTTACTCAT ATATACTTTA
     3121 GATTGATTTA AAACTTCATT TTTAATTTAA AAGGATCTAG GTGAAGATCC TTGAATTGCC
     3181 ATTATCAACA AGTTTGTACA AAAAAGCAGG CTCCGAATTG GTATCACGAG GACGATTTGA
     3241 AGCCCCCTAC CCATTTACGC TGACTTGACG GGACGGCGGC TTTGTTGAAT AGAGCGTCAG
     3301 ACCCCGTAGA AAAGATCAAA GGATCTTCGG CCGGCCGGCG CGCCGATCTG AAGATCAGCA
     3361 GTTCAACCTG TTGATAGTAC GTACTAAGCT CTCATGTTTC ACGTACTAAG CTCTCATGTT
     3421 TAACGTACTA AGCTCTCATG TTTAACGAAC TAAACCCTCA TGGCTAACGT ACTAAGCTCT
     3481 CATGGCTAAC GTACTAAGCT CTCATGTTTC ACGTACTAAG CTCTCATGTT TGAACAATAA
     3541 AATTAATATA AATCAGCAAC TTAAATAGCC TCTAAGGTTT TAAGTTTTAT AAGAAAAAAA
     3601 AGAATATATA AGGCTTTTAA AGCCTTTAAG GTTTAACGGT TGTGGACAAC AAGCCAGGGA
     3661 TGTAACGCAC TGAGAAGCCC TTAGAGCCTC TCAAAGCAAT TTTGAGTGAC ACAGGAACAC
     3721 TTAACGGCTG ACATGGGGCG CGCCCAGCTG TAACGCCAGC AACGCGGCCT TTTTACGGTT
     3781 CCTGGCCTTT TGCTGGCCTT TTGCTCACAT GTTCTTTCCA GCGACATATG CCATACGCCG
     3841 AACTGAACTC CACCTAATGT CTTGGAGATT GTCGGATAGC GCGGAATAGG ATTGTGCCCT
     3901 CTGAGCGGAT AACAATTTCA CACAGGAAAC AGCTATGACC ATGACACATG CATCCACCAT
     3961 CGCAGACTTA TCATCACTGA GCCTCCACCT AGCCTATACA ACAATAGCGT GCGTGGTTAG
     4021 CACGCTAGGT GGAAGGGCTC GGAGTTGTGG TAATCTATGT ATCCTGGGGT TAGCGCTGTC
     4081 TCTTATACAC ATCTGCCGAC TGCGCAAAAG ACATAATCGA TTCACAAAAA ATAGGCACAC
     4141 GAAAAACAAG TTAAGGGATG CAGTTTATGC ATCCCTTAAC AAGCTTACTT ATTAAATAAT
     4201 TTATAGCTAT TGAAAAGAGA TAAGAATTGT TCAAAGCTAA TATTGTTTAA ATCGTCAATT
     4261 CCTGCATGTT TTAAGGAATT GTTAAATTGA TTTTTTGTAA ATATTTTCTT GTATTCTTTG
     4321 TTAACCCATT TCATAACGAA ATAATTATAC TTTTGTTTAT CTTTGTGTGA TATTCTTGAT
     4381 TTTTTTCTAC TTAATCTGAT AAGTGAGCTA TTCACTTTAG GTTTAGGATG AAAATATTCT
     4441 CTTGGAACCA TACTTAATAT AGAAATATCA ACTTCTGCCA TTAAAAGTAA TGCCAATGAG
     4501 CGTTTTGTAT TTAATAATCT TTTAGCAAAC CCGTATTCCA CGATTAAATA AATCTCATTA
     4561 GCTATACTAT CAAAAACAAT TTTGCGTATT ATATCCGTAC TTATGTTATA AGGTATATTA
     4621 CCATATATTT TATAGGATTG GTTTTTAGGA AATTTAAACT GCAATATATC CTTGTTTAAA
     4681 ACTTGGAAAT TATCGTGATC AACAAGTTTA TTTTCTGTAG TTTTGCATAA TTTATGGTCT
     4741 ATTTCAATGG CAGTTACGAA ATTACACCTC TTTACTAATT CAAGGGTAAA ATGGCCTTTT
     4801 CCTGAGCCGA TTTCAAAGAT ATTATCATGT TCATTTAATC TTATGTTTGT CATAATCTTG
     4861 TCGATATTAT GCTTAGAAGT AATAAAGTTT TGACTGTGTT TTATATTTTT CTCGTTCATT
     4921 TATAACCCTC TTTAATTTGG TTATATGAAT TTTGCTTATT AACGATTCAT TATAACCACT
     4981 TATTTTTTGT TTGGTTGATA ATGAACTGTG CTGATTACAA AAATACTAAA AATGCCCATA
     5041 TTTTTTCCTC CTTATAAAAT TAGTATAATT ATAGCACGAC CTCTGATAAA TATGAACATG
     5101 ATGAGTGATC GTTAAATTTA TACTGCAATC GGATGCGATT ATTGAATAAA AGATATGAGA
     5161 GATTTATCTA ATTTCTTTTT TCTTGTAAAA AAAGAAAGTT CTTAAAGGTT TTATAGTTTT
     5221 GGTCGTAGAG CACACGGTTT AACGACTTAA TTACGAAGTA AATAAGTCTA GTGTGTTAGA
     5281 CTTTATGAAA TCTATATACG TTTATATATA TTTATTATCC GGAGGTGTAG CATGTCTCAT
     5341 TCAATTTTGA GGGTTGCCAG AGTTAAAGGA TCGGGTCACG CGTAGGACGC GTCGAGTAGG
     5401 GTAATGCATG TTTAGGAACG CTACCGGCAn nnnnnnnnnn nnnnnnnnnG TTCCGCAGCC
     5461 ACACGCCGTG TGAAGCTGGA GATGTGTATA AGAGACAGCT CGGTACCAAA TTCCAGAAAA
     5521 GAGGCCTCCC GAAAGGGGGG CCTTTTTTCG TTTTGGTCCA TAGCTTCATA TTGATTGAAA
     5581 AATGGCCGCT AAATTGAAGT GAATACTTCA TAACAACTTT ACCGTGTGTT TTTCAATAAA
     5641 ATGCTTGACT ATAAGCAGAA ATCGTTATAA GATTAGAAAT GGTAATTCTA AAACCCCACA
     5701 ATAAGCCCCG GAAGGTTATT TGTGTTTAGG GATATAGAGA TTAAATCGGG AAATTTACAG
     5761 TTAATTAGGA GGATACAATT
//
