# Supplementary material for: A genetic platform for a biocementation bacterium
Source: bioRxiv preprint, doi:10.64898/2025.12.05.692644, version 1 (2025-12-06)
Supplement: Plasmid Sequences [file 692644_file03.zip › Sporosarcina Plasmid Vectors/Transposon plasmids/pGLU_421.gb]

LOCUS       pGLU_421                5370 bp ds-DNA     circular     30-APR-2025
DEFINITION  .
FEATURES             Location/Qualifiers
     prokaryote p... complement(352..803)
                     /label="PermC"
                     /ApEinfo_revcolor="#faac61"
                     /ApEinfo_fwdcolor="#faac61"
     RBS             complement(473..483)
                     /label="bsRBS"
                     /ApEinfo_revcolor="#b7e6d7"
                     /ApEinfo_fwdcolor="#b7e6d7"
     misc_feature    804..833
                     /label="F primer binding"
                     /ApEinfo_revcolor="#d6b295"
                     /ApEinfo_fwdcolor="#d6b295"
     Primer site     804..833
                     /label="F-skpp-asm-15-mer-2x"
                     /ApEinfo_revcolor="#f58a5e"
                     /ApEinfo_fwdcolor="#f58a5e"
     Barcode         838..857
                     /label="BC.0001"
                     /ApEinfo_revcolor="#c6c9d1"
                     /ApEinfo_fwdcolor="#c6c9d1"
     Barcode         838..857
                     /label=">skpp-1-F sk20mer-10787"
                     /ApEinfo_revcolor="#faac61"
                     /ApEinfo_fwdcolor="#faac61"
     Primer site     881..910
                     /label="R-skpp-asm-15-mer-2x"
                     /ApEinfo_revcolor="#f58a5e"
                     /ApEinfo_fwdcolor="#f58a5e"
     misc_feature    complement(881..910)
                     /label="R primer binding"
                     /ApEinfo_revcolor="#d6b295"
                     /ApEinfo_fwdcolor="#d6b295"
     miscellaneous   911..940
                     /label="Himar_RE"
                     /ApEinfo_revcolor="#faac61"
                     /ApEinfo_fwdcolor="#faac61"
     miscellaneous   complement(911..940)
                     /label="Himar_LE"
                     /ApEinfo_revcolor="#faac61"
                     /ApEinfo_fwdcolor="#faac61"
     terminator      941..1001
                     /label="L3S2P21"
                     /ApEinfo_revcolor="#c6c9d1"
                     /ApEinfo_fwdcolor="#c6c9d1"
     Promoter        1002..1174
                     /label="p02768"
                     /ApEinfo_revcolor="#b1ff67"
                     /ApEinfo_fwdcolor="#b1ff67"
     CDS             1175..2221
                     /label="Himar_Tnp"
                     /ApEinfo_revcolor="#f58a5e"
                     /ApEinfo_fwdcolor="#f58a5e"
     prokaryote t... 2226..2406
                     /label="TAmarelleT9"
                     /ApEinfo_revcolor="#f58a5e"
                     /ApEinfo_fwdcolor="#f58a5e"
     miscellaneous   2407..2652
                     /label="oriT"
                     /ApEinfo_revcolor="#84b0dc"
                     /ApEinfo_fwdcolor="#84b0dc"
     miscellaneous   complement(2661..2700)
                     /label="UNS1"
                     /ApEinfo_revcolor="#9eafd2"
                     /ApEinfo_fwdcolor="#9eafd2"
     prokaryote t... complement(2701..2730)
                     /label="L2U5H11"
                     /ApEinfo_revcolor="#f8d3a9"
                     /ApEinfo_fwdcolor="#f8d3a9"
     primer_bind     complement(2783..2799)
                     /label="M13 fwd"
                     /ApEinfo_revcolor="#d59687"
                     /ApEinfo_fwdcolor="#d59687"
     primer_bind     complement(2783..2800)
                     /label="M13-fwd"
                     /ApEinfo_revcolor="#85dae9"
                     /ApEinfo_fwdcolor="#85dae9"
     promoter        2913..3017
                     /label="Pamp"
                     /ApEinfo_revcolor="#faac61"
                     /ApEinfo_fwdcolor="#faac61"
     CDS             3018..3878
                     /label="AmpR"
                     /ApEinfo_revcolor="#f58a5e"
                     /ApEinfo_fwdcolor="#f58a5e"
     misc_feature    3979..3999
                     /label="Gateway recomb1"
                     /ApEinfo_revcolor="#f58a5e"
                     /ApEinfo_fwdcolor="#f58a5e"
     misc_recomb     3979..3999
                     /label="attB1"
                     /ApEinfo_revcolor="#c7b0e3"
                     /ApEinfo_fwdcolor="#c7b0e3"
     ORI             complement(4135..4523)
                     /label="R6K ORI"
                     /ApEinfo_revcolor="#f58a5e"
                     /ApEinfo_fwdcolor="#f58a5e"
     primer_bind     4713..4729
                     /label="M13 rev"
                     /ApEinfo_revcolor="#c7b0e3"
                     /ApEinfo_fwdcolor="#c7b0e3"
     primer_bind     4713..4733
                     /label="M13-rev"
                     /ApEinfo_revcolor="#85dae9"
                     /ApEinfo_fwdcolor="#85dae9"
     prokaryote p... complement(4786..4817)
                     /label="L2U8H11"
                     /ApEinfo_revcolor="#75c6a9"
                     /ApEinfo_fwdcolor="#75c6a9"
     miscellaneous   complement(4818..4857)
                     /label="UNSX"
                     /ApEinfo_revcolor="#9eafd2"
                     /ApEinfo_fwdcolor="#9eafd2"
     miscellaneous   4866..4895
                     /label="Himar_LE"
                     /ApEinfo_revcolor="#faac61"
                     /ApEinfo_fwdcolor="#faac61"
     miscellaneous   complement(4866..4895)
                     /label="Himar_RE"
                     /ApEinfo_revcolor="#faac61"
                     /ApEinfo_fwdcolor="#faac61"
     prokaryote t... complement(4896..4981)
                     /label="TermC"
                     /ApEinfo_revcolor="#f8d3a9"
                     /ApEinfo_fwdcolor="#f8d3a9"
ORIGIN
        1 TCAAAAACAA TTTTGCGTAT TATATCCGTA CTTATGTTAT AAGGTATATT ACCATATATT
       61 TTATAGGATT GGTTTTTAGG AAATTTAAAC TGCAATATAT CCTTGTTTAA AACTTGGAAA
      121 TTATCGTGAT CAACAAGTTT ATTTTCTGTA GTTTTGCATA ATTTATGGTC TATTTCAATG
      181 GCAGTTACGA AATTACACCT CTTTACTAAT TCAAGGGTAA AATGGCCTTT TCCTGAGCCG
      241 ATTTCAAAGA TATTATCATG TTCATTTAAT CTTATGTTTG TCATAATCTT GTCGATATTA
      301 TGCTTAGAAG TAATAAAGTT TTGACTGTGT TTTATATTTT TCTCGTTCAT TTATAACCCT
      361 CTTTAATTTG GTTATATGAA TTTTGCTTAT TAACGATTCA TTATAACCAC TTATTTTTTG
      421 TTTGGTTGAT AATGAACTGT GCTGATTACA AAAATACTAA AAATGCCCAT ATTTTTTCCT
      481 CCTTATAAAA TTAGTATAAT TATAGCACGA CCTCTGATAA ATATGAACAT GATGAGTGAT
      541 CGTTAAATTT ATACTGCAAT CGGATGCGAT TATTGAATAA AAGATATGAG AGATTTATCT
      601 AATTTCTTTT TTCTTGTAAA AAAAGAAAGT TCTTAAAGGT TTTATAGTTT TGGTCGTAGA
      661 GCACACGGTT TAACGACTTA ATTACGAAGT AAATAAGTCT AGTGTGTTAG ACTTTATGAA
      721 ATCTATATAC GTTTATATAT ATTTATTATC CGGAGGTGTA GCATGTCTCA TTCAATTTTG
      781 AGGGTTGCCA GAGTTAAAGG ATCGGGTCAC GCGTAGGACG CGTCGAGTAG GGTAATGATA
      841 TAGATGCCGT CCTAGCGGCA nnnnnnnnnn nnnnnnnnnn GTTCCGCAGC CACACGCCGT
      901 GTGAAGCTGG TAGACCGGGG ACTTATCATC CAACCTGTTA CTCGGTACCA AATTCCAGAA
      961 AAGAGGCCTC CCGAAAGGGG GGCCTTTTTT CGTTTTGGTC CTGATAACTT GTGAGTAACA
     1021 TAGAATAACT TATGCATATC TGCAAACAGG TTATGCACAT GTTGAAAACC TTGTGTCAGT
     1081 GTGGTAAAGT CACTTATCCA CAAATCCACA GGCCCTATTA CTATTATTAC TATCTTTTAA
     1141 TTAATTAATA TAAATATATA AGCGAGGGTA TGAAATGGAA AAAAAGGAAT TTCGTGTTTT
     1201 GATAAAATAC TGTTTTCTGA AGGGAAAAAA TACAGTGGAA GCAAAAACTT GGCTTGATAA
     1261 TGAGTTTCCG GACTCTGCCC CAGGGAAATC AACAATAATT GATTGGTATG CAAAATTCAA
     1321 GCGTGGTGAA ATGAGCACGG AGGACGGTGA ACGCAGTGGA CGCCCGAAAG AGGTGGTTAC
     1381 CGACGAAAAC ATCAAAAAAA TCCACAAAAT GATTTTGAAT GACCGTAAAA TGAAGTTGAT
     1441 CGAGATAGCA GAGGCCTTAA AGATATCAAA GGAACGTGTT GGTCATATCA TTCATCAATA
     1501 TTTGGATATG CGGAAGCTCT GTGCGAAATG GGTGCCGCGC GAGCTCACAT TTGACCAAAA
     1561 ACAACGACGT GTTGATGATT CTAAGCGGTG TTTGCAGCTG TTAACTCGTA ATACACCCGA
     1621 GTTTTTCCGT CGATATGTGA CAATGGATGA AACATGGCTC CATCACTACA CTCCTGAGTC
     1681 CAATCGACAG TCGGCTGAGT GGACAGCGAC CGGTGAACCG TCTCCGAAGC GTGGAAAGAC
     1741 TCAAAAGTCC GCTGGCAAAG TAATGGCCTC TGTTTTTTGG GATGCGCATG GAATAATTTT
     1801 TATCGATTAT CTTGAGAAGG GAAAAACCAT CAACAGTGAC TATTATATGG CGTTATTGGA
     1861 GCGTTTGAAG GTCGAAATCG CGGCAAAACG GCCCCACATG AAGAAGAAAA AAGTGTTGTT
     1921 CCACCAAGAC AACGCACCGT GCCACAAGTC ATTGAGAACG ATGGCAAAAA TTCATGAATT
     1981 GGGCTTCGAA TTGCTTCCCC ACCCGCCGTA TTCTCCAGAT CTGGCCCCCA GCGACTTTTT
     2041 CTTGTTCTCA GACCTCAAAA GGATGCTCGC AGGGAAAAAA TTTGGCTGCA ATGAAGAGGT
     2101 GATCGCCGAA ACTGAGGCCT ATTTTGAGGC AAAACCGAAG GAGTACTACC AAAATGGTAT
     2161 CAAAAAATTG GAAGGTCGTT ATAATCGTTG TATCGCTCTT GAAGGGAACT ATGTTGAATA
     2221 AGCTTGGAAT CTCCTTCTCG CCTCTTTCGC TGAACACGAA AGCGAATCCG TTCAGCACAC
     2281 ACTTTACGAT ATGGCGCAAA AAGTCCTCGG CTGCGTGCCG GAAGTGAAAG ACATCCACCT
     2341 CACCATGCCC AACAAGCATT GCCTGCTCGT GGACCTGTCC CGCTTCGGTC AGGACAATCC
     2401 CAACGACTTT TCCGCTGCAT AACCCTGCTT CGGGGTCATT ATAGCGATTT TTTCGGTATA
     2461 TCCATCCTTT TTCGCACGAT ATACAGGATT TTGCCAAAGG GTTCGTGTAG ACTTTCCTTG
     2521 GTGTATCCAA CGGCGTCAGC CGGGCAGGAT AGGTGAAGTA GGCCCACCCG CGAGCGGGTG
     2581 TTCCTTCTTC ACTGTCCCTT ATTCGCACCT GGCGGTGCTC AACGGGAATC CTGCTCTGCG
     2641 AGGCTGGCCG TACTCCTTCG GAGACGAGAC GAGACAGCCT GAGAATGGAT GCGAGTAATG
     2701 ATACAACAAT AGCGTGCTGT TCGCACGCTA AGGTCAGGCG GAATGGCACT TCCTTATTCC
     2761 AGATGCGTGC GGATTATGCA TGACTGGCCG TCGTTTTACA ACGTCGTGAC TGGGAAAACC
     2821 CTGGCGCTTG TGGTGGATCA CAGTTATTGG AGACTTCCTT GGCCGTACGA TGGGTTTTGT
     2881 TTCAGGTATC TGGCACTTTT CGGGGAAATG TGCGCGGAAC CCCTATTTGT TTATTTTTCT
     2941 AAATACATTC AAATATGTAT CCGCTCATGA GACAATAACC CTGATAAATG CTTCAATAAT
     3001 ATTGAAAAAG GAAGAGTATG AGTATTCAAC ATTTCCGTGT CGCCCTTATT CCCTTTTTTG
     3061 CGGCATTTTG CCTTCCTGTT TTTGCTCACC CAGAAACGCT GGTGAAAGTA AAAGATGCTG
     3121 AAGATCAGTT GGGTGCACGA GTGGGTTACA TCGAACTGGA TCTCAACAGC GGTAAGATCC
     3181 TTGAGAGTTT TCGCCCCGAA GAACGTTTTC CAATGATGAG CACTTTTAAA GTTCTGCTAT
     3241 GTGGCGCGGT ATTATCCCGT ATTGACGCCG GGCAAGAGCA ACTCGGTCGC CGCATACACT
     3301 ATTCTCAGAA TGACTTGGTT GAGTACTCAC CAGTCACAGA AAAGCATCTT ACGGATGGCA
     3361 TGACAGTAAG AGAATTATGC AGTGCTGCCA TAACCATGAG TGATAACACT GCGGCCAACT
     3421 TACTTCTGAC AACGATCGGA GGACCGAAGG AGCTAACCGC TTTTTTGCAC AACATGGGGG
     3481 ATCATGTAAC TCGCCTTGAT CGTTGGGAAC CGGAGCTGAA TGAAGCCATA CCAAACGACG
     3541 AGCGTGACAC CACGATGCCT GTAGCAATGG CAACAACGTT GCGCAAACTA TTAACTGGCG
     3601 AACTACTTAC TCTAGCTTCC CGGCAACAAT TAATAGACTG GATGGAGGCG GATAAAGTTG
     3661 CAGGACCACT TCTGCGCTCG GCCCTTCCGG CTGGCTGGTT TATTGCTGAT AAATCTGGAG
     3721 CCGGTGAGCG TGGCTCTCGC GGTATCATTG CAGCACTGGG GCCAGATGGT AAGCCCTCCC
     3781 GTATCGTAGT TATCTACACG ACGGGGAGTC AGGCAACTAT GGATGAACGA AATAGACAGA
     3841 TCGCTGAGAT AGGTGCCTCA CTGATTAAGC ATTGGTAACT GTCAGACCAA GTTTACTCAT
     3901 ATATACTTTA GATTGATTTA AAACTTCATT TTTAATTTAA AAGGATCTAG GTGAAGATCC
     3961 TTGAATTGCC ATTATCAACA AGTTTGTACA AAAAAGCAGG CTCCGAATTG GTATCACGAG
     4021 GACGATTTGA AGCCCCCTAC CCATTTACGC TGACTTGACG GGACGGCGGC TTTGTTGAAT
     4081 AGAGCGTCAG ACCCCGTAGA AAAGATCAAA GGATCTTCGG CCGGCCGGCG CGCCGATCTG
     4141 AAGATCAGCA GTTCAACCTG TTGATAGTAC GTACTAAGCT CTCATGTTTC ACGTACTAAG
     4201 CTCTCATGTT TAACGTACTA AGCTCTCATG TTTAACGAAC TAAACCCTCA TGGCTAACGT
     4261 ACTAAGCTCT CATGGCTAAC GTACTAAGCT CTCATGTTTC ACGTACTAAG CTCTCATGTT
     4321 TGAACAATAA AATTAATATA AATCAGCAAC TTAAATAGCC TCTAAGGTTT TAAGTTTTAT
     4381 AAGAAAAAAA AGAATATATA AGGCTTTTAA AGCCTTTAAG GTTTAACGGT TGTGGACAAC
     4441 AAGCCAGGGA TGTAACGCAC TGAGAAGCCC TTAGAGCCTC TCAAAGCAAT TTTGAGTGAC
     4501 ACAGGAACAC TTAACGGCTG ACATGGGGCG CGCCCAGCTG TAACGCCAGC AACGCGGCCT
     4561 TTTTACGGTT CCTGGCCTTT TGCTGGCCTT TTGCTCACAT GTTCTTTCCA GCGACATATG
     4621 CCATACGCCG AACTGAACTC CACCTAATGT CTTGGAGATT GTCGGATAGC GCGGAATAGG
     4681 ATTGTGCCCT CTGAGCGGAT AACAATTTCA CACAGGAAAC AGCTATGACC ATGACACATG
     4741 CATCCACCAT CGCAGACTTA TCATCACTGA GCCTCCACCT AGCCTATACA ACAATAGCGT
     4801 GCGTGGTTAG CACGCTAGGT GGAAGGGCTC GGAGTTGTGG TAATCTATGT ATCCTGGGGT
     4861 TAGCGTAACA GGTTGGATGA TAAGTCCCCG GTCTAGCCGA CTGCGCAAAA GACATAATCG
     4921 ATTCACAAAA AATAGGCACA CGAAAAACAA GTTAAGGGAT GCAGTTTATG CATCCCTTAA
     4981 CAAGCTTACT TATTAAATAA TTTATAGCTA TTGAAAAGAG ATAAGAATTG TTCAAAGCTA
     5041 ATATTGTTTA AATCGTCAAT TCCTGCATGT TTTAAGGAAT TGTTAAATTG ATTTTTTGTA
     5101 AATATTTTCT TGTATTCTTT GTTAACCCAT TTCATAACGA AATAATTATA CTTTTGTTTA
     5161 TCTTTGTGTG ATATTCTTGA TTTTTTTCTA CTTAATCTGA TAAGTGAGCT ATTCACTTTA
     5221 GGTTTAGGAT GAAAATATTC TCTTGGAACC ATACTTAATA TAGAAATATC AACTTCTGCC
     5281 ATTAAAAGTA ATGCCAATGA GCGTTTTGTA TTTAATAATC TTTTAGCAAA CCCGTATTCC
     5341 ACGATTAAAT AAATCTCATT AGCTATACTA
//
