# Supplementary material for: A genetic platform for a biocementation bacterium
Source: bioRxiv preprint, doi:10.64898/2025.12.05.692644, version 1 (2025-12-06)
Supplement: Plasmid Sequences [file 692644_file03.zip › Sporosarcina Plasmid Vectors/Transposon plasmids/pGLU_483.gb]

LOCUS       pGLU_483                5696 bp ds-DNA     circular     28-MAY-2025
DEFINITION  .
FEATURES             Location/Qualifiers
     CDS             1..1431
                     /label="Tn5.002"
                     /ApEinfo_revcolor="#ffef86"
                     /ApEinfo_fwdcolor="#ffef86"
     prokaryote t... 1436..1616
                     /label="TAmarelleT9"
                     /ApEinfo_revcolor="#f58a5e"
                     /ApEinfo_fwdcolor="#f58a5e"
     miscellaneous   1617..1862
                     /label="oriT"
                     /ApEinfo_revcolor="#84b0dc"
                     /ApEinfo_fwdcolor="#84b0dc"
     miscellaneous   complement(1871..1910)
                     /label="UNS1"
                     /ApEinfo_revcolor="#9eafd2"
                     /ApEinfo_fwdcolor="#9eafd2"
     prokaryote t... complement(1911..1940)
                     /label="L2U5H11"
                     /ApEinfo_revcolor="#f8d3a9"
                     /ApEinfo_fwdcolor="#f8d3a9"
     primer_bind     complement(1993..2009)
                     /label="M13 fwd"
                     /ApEinfo_revcolor="#d59687"
                     /ApEinfo_fwdcolor="#d59687"
     primer_bind     complement(1993..2010)
                     /label="M13-fwd"
                     /ApEinfo_revcolor="#85dae9"
                     /ApEinfo_fwdcolor="#85dae9"
     promoter        2123..2227
                     /label="Pamp"
                     /ApEinfo_revcolor="#faac61"
                     /ApEinfo_fwdcolor="#faac61"
     CDS             2228..3088
                     /label="AmpR"
                     /ApEinfo_revcolor="#f58a5e"
                     /ApEinfo_fwdcolor="#f58a5e"
     misc_feature    3189..3209
                     /label="Gateway recomb1"
                     /ApEinfo_revcolor="#f58a5e"
                     /ApEinfo_fwdcolor="#f58a5e"
     misc_recomb     3189..3209
                     /label="attB1"
                     /ApEinfo_revcolor="#c7b0e3"
                     /ApEinfo_fwdcolor="#c7b0e3"
     ORI             complement(3345..3733)
                     /label="R6K ORI"
                     /ApEinfo_revcolor="#f58a5e"
                     /ApEinfo_fwdcolor="#f58a5e"
     primer_bind     3923..3939
                     /label="M13 rev"
                     /ApEinfo_revcolor="#c7b0e3"
                     /ApEinfo_fwdcolor="#c7b0e3"
     primer_bind     3923..3943
                     /label="M13-rev"
                     /ApEinfo_revcolor="#85dae9"
                     /ApEinfo_fwdcolor="#85dae9"
     prokaryote p... complement(3996..4027)
                     /label="L2U8H11"
                     /ApEinfo_revcolor="#75c6a9"
                     /ApEinfo_fwdcolor="#75c6a9"
     miscellaneous   complement(4028..4067)
                     /label="UNSX"
                     /ApEinfo_revcolor="#9eafd2"
                     /ApEinfo_fwdcolor="#9eafd2"
     miscellaneous   4076..4094
                     /label="Tn5_LE"
                     /ApEinfo_revcolor="#faac61"
                     /ApEinfo_fwdcolor="#faac61"
     miscellaneous   complement(4076..4094)
                     /label="Tn5_RE"
                     /ApEinfo_revcolor="#faac61"
                     /ApEinfo_fwdcolor="#faac61"
     prokaryote t... complement(4095..4180)
                     /label="TermC"
                     /ApEinfo_revcolor="#f8d3a9"
                     /ApEinfo_fwdcolor="#f8d3a9"
     misc_feature    complement(4185..4919)
                     /label="ermC"
                     /ApEinfo_revcolor="#faac61"
                     /ApEinfo_fwdcolor="#faac61"
     prokaryote p... complement(4921..5372)
                     /label="PermC"
                     /ApEinfo_revcolor="#faac61"
                     /ApEinfo_fwdcolor="#faac61"
     RBS             complement(5042..5052)
                     /label="bsRBS"
                     /ApEinfo_revcolor="#b7e6d7"
                     /ApEinfo_fwdcolor="#b7e6d7"
     misc_feature    5373..5402
                     /label="F primer binding"
                     /ApEinfo_revcolor="#d6b295"
                     /ApEinfo_fwdcolor="#d6b295"
     Primer site     5373..5402
                     /label="F-skpp-asm-15-mer-2x"
                     /ApEinfo_revcolor="#f58a5e"
                     /ApEinfo_fwdcolor="#f58a5e"
     Barcode         5407..5426
                     /label="BC.0007"
                     /ApEinfo_revcolor="#c6c9d1"
                     /ApEinfo_fwdcolor="#c6c9d1"
     Barcode         5407..5426
                     /label=">skpp-7-F sk20mer-15228"
                     /ApEinfo_revcolor="#faac61"
                     /ApEinfo_fwdcolor="#faac61"
     Primer site     5450..5479
                     /label="R-skpp-asm-15-mer-2x"
                     /ApEinfo_revcolor="#f58a5e"
                     /ApEinfo_fwdcolor="#f58a5e"
     misc_feature    complement(5450..5479)
                     /label="R primer binding"
                     /ApEinfo_revcolor="#d6b295"
                     /ApEinfo_fwdcolor="#d6b295"
     miscellaneous   5480..5498
                     /label="Tn5_RE"
                     /ApEinfo_revcolor="#faac61"
                     /ApEinfo_fwdcolor="#faac61"
     miscellaneous   complement(5480..5498)
                     /label="Tn5_LE"
                     /ApEinfo_revcolor="#faac61"
                     /ApEinfo_fwdcolor="#faac61"
     terminator      5499..5559
                     /label="L3S2P21"
                     /ApEinfo_revcolor="#c6c9d1"
                     /ApEinfo_fwdcolor="#c6c9d1"
     Promoter        5560..5696
                     /label="p01193"
                     /ApEinfo_revcolor="#b1ff67"
                     /ApEinfo_fwdcolor="#b1ff67"
ORIGIN
        1 ATGATTACAT CAGCATTACA TCGTGCAGCA GATTGGGCAA AATCAGTTTT TTCATCAGCA
       61 GCATTAGGTG ATCCACGTCG TACAGCACGT TTAGTTAATG TTGCAGCACA ATTAGCAAAA
      121 TATTCAGGTA AATCAATTAC AATTTCATCA GAAGGTTCAA AAGCAATGCA AGAAGGTGCA
      181 TATCGTTTTA TTCGTAATCC AAATGTTTCA GCAGAAGCAA TTCGTAAAGC AGGTGCAATG
      241 CAAACAGTTA AATTAGCACA AGAATTTCCA GAATTATTAG CAATTGAAGA TACAACATCA
      301 TTATCATATC GTCATCAAGT TGCAGAAGAA TTAGGTAAAT TAGGTTCAAT TCAAGATAAA
      361 TCACGTGGTT GGTGGGTTCA TTCAGTTTTA TTATTAGAAG CAACAACATT TCGTACAGTT
      421 GGTTTATTAC ATCAAGAATG GTGGATGCGT CCAGATGATC CAGCAGATGC AGATGAAAAA
      481 GAATCAGGTA AATGGTTAGC AGCAGCAGCA ACATCACGTT TACGTATGGG TTCAATGATG
      541 TCAAATGTTA TTGCAGTTTG TGATCGTGAA GCAGATATTC ATGCATATTT ACAAGATAAA
      601 TTAGCACATA ATGAACGTTT TGTTGTTCGT TCAAAACATC CACGTAAAGA TGTTGAATCA
      661 GGTTTATATT TATATGATCA TTTAAAAAAT CAACCAGAAT TAGGTGGTTA TCAAATTTCA
      721 ATTCCACAAA AAGGTGTTGT TGATAAACGT GGTAAACGTA AAAATCGTCC AGCACGTAAA
      781 GCATCATTAT CATTACGTTC AGGTCGTATT ACATTAAAAC AAGGTAATAT TACATTAAAT
      841 GCAGTTTTAG CAGAAGAAAT TAATCCACCA AAAGGTGAAA CACCATTAAA ATGGTTATTA
      901 TTAACATCAG AACCAGTTGA ATCATTAGCA CAAGCATTAC GTGTTATTGA TATTTATACA
      961 CATCGTTGGC GTATTGAAGA ATTTCATAAA GCATGGAAAA CAGGTGCAGG TGCAGAACGT
     1021 CAACGTATGG AAGAACCAGA TAATTTAGAA CGTATGGTTT CAATTTTATC ATTTGTTGCA
     1081 GTTCGTTTAT TACAATTACG TGAATCATTT ACACCACCAC AAGCATTACG TGCACAAGGT
     1141 TTATTAAAAG AAGCAGAACA TGTTGAATCA CAATCAGCAG AAACAGTTTT AACACCAGAT
     1201 GAATGTCAAT TATTAGGTTA TTTAGATAAA GGTAAACGTA AACGTAAAGA AAAAGCAGGT
     1261 TCATTACAAT GGGCATATAT GGCAATTGCA CGTTTAGGTG GTTTTATGGA TTCAAAACGT
     1321 ACAGGTATTG CATCATGGGG TGCATTATGG GAAGGTTGGG AAGCATTACA ATCAAAATTA
     1381 GATGGTTTTT TAGCAGCAAA AGATTTAATG GCACAAGGTA TTAAAATTTA AGCTTGGAAT
     1441 CTCCTTCTCG CCTCTTTCGC TGAACACGAA AGCGAATCCG TTCAGCACAC ACTTTACGAT
     1501 ATGGCGCAAA AAGTCCTCGG CTGCGTGCCG GAAGTGAAAG ACATCCACCT CACCATGCCC
     1561 AACAAGCATT GCCTGCTCGT GGACCTGTCC CGCTTCGGTC AGGACAATCC CAACGACTTT
     1621 TCCGCTGCAT AACCCTGCTT CGGGGTCATT ATAGCGATTT TTTCGGTATA TCCATCCTTT
     1681 TTCGCACGAT ATACAGGATT TTGCCAAAGG GTTCGTGTAG ACTTTCCTTG GTGTATCCAA
     1741 CGGCGTCAGC CGGGCAGGAT AGGTGAAGTA GGCCCACCCG CGAGCGGGTG TTCCTTCTTC
     1801 ACTGTCCCTT ATTCGCACCT GGCGGTGCTC AACGGGAATC CTGCTCTGCG AGGCTGGCCG
     1861 TACTCCTTCG GAGACGAGAC GAGACAGCCT GAGAATGGAT GCGAGTAATG ATACAACAAT
     1921 AGCGTGCTGT TCGCACGCTA AGGTCAGGCG GAATGGCACT TCCTTATTCC AGATGCGTGC
     1981 GGATTATGCA TGACTGGCCG TCGTTTTACA ACGTCGTGAC TGGGAAAACC CTGGCGCTTG
     2041 TGGTGGATCA CAGTTATTGG AGACTTCCTT GGCCGTACGA TGGGTTTTGT TTCAGGTATC
     2101 TGGCACTTTT CGGGGAAATG TGCGCGGAAC CCCTATTTGT TTATTTTTCT AAATACATTC
     2161 AAATATGTAT CCGCTCATGA GACAATAACC CTGATAAATG CTTCAATAAT ATTGAAAAAG
     2221 GAAGAGTATG AGTATTCAAC ATTTCCGTGT CGCCCTTATT CCCTTTTTTG CGGCATTTTG
     2281 CCTTCCTGTT TTTGCTCACC CAGAAACGCT GGTGAAAGTA AAAGATGCTG AAGATCAGTT
     2341 GGGTGCACGA GTGGGTTACA TCGAACTGGA TCTCAACAGC GGTAAGATCC TTGAGAGTTT
     2401 TCGCCCCGAA GAACGTTTTC CAATGATGAG CACTTTTAAA GTTCTGCTAT GTGGCGCGGT
     2461 ATTATCCCGT ATTGACGCCG GGCAAGAGCA ACTCGGTCGC CGCATACACT ATTCTCAGAA
     2521 TGACTTGGTT GAGTACTCAC CAGTCACAGA AAAGCATCTT ACGGATGGCA TGACAGTAAG
     2581 AGAATTATGC AGTGCTGCCA TAACCATGAG TGATAACACT GCGGCCAACT TACTTCTGAC
     2641 AACGATCGGA GGACCGAAGG AGCTAACCGC TTTTTTGCAC AACATGGGGG ATCATGTAAC
     2701 TCGCCTTGAT CGTTGGGAAC CGGAGCTGAA TGAAGCCATA CCAAACGACG AGCGTGACAC
     2761 CACGATGCCT GTAGCAATGG CAACAACGTT GCGCAAACTA TTAACTGGCG AACTACTTAC
     2821 TCTAGCTTCC CGGCAACAAT TAATAGACTG GATGGAGGCG GATAAAGTTG CAGGACCACT
     2881 TCTGCGCTCG GCCCTTCCGG CTGGCTGGTT TATTGCTGAT AAATCTGGAG CCGGTGAGCG
     2941 TGGCTCTCGC GGTATCATTG CAGCACTGGG GCCAGATGGT AAGCCCTCCC GTATCGTAGT
     3001 TATCTACACG ACGGGGAGTC AGGCAACTAT GGATGAACGA AATAGACAGA TCGCTGAGAT
     3061 AGGTGCCTCA CTGATTAAGC ATTGGTAACT GTCAGACCAA GTTTACTCAT ATATACTTTA
     3121 GATTGATTTA AAACTTCATT TTTAATTTAA AAGGATCTAG GTGAAGATCC TTGAATTGCC
     3181 ATTATCAACA AGTTTGTACA AAAAAGCAGG CTCCGAATTG GTATCACGAG GACGATTTGA
     3241 AGCCCCCTAC CCATTTACGC TGACTTGACG GGACGGCGGC TTTGTTGAAT AGAGCGTCAG
     3301 ACCCCGTAGA AAAGATCAAA GGATCTTCGG CCGGCCGGCG CGCCGATCTG AAGATCAGCA
     3361 GTTCAACCTG TTGATAGTAC GTACTAAGCT CTCATGTTTC ACGTACTAAG CTCTCATGTT
     3421 TAACGTACTA AGCTCTCATG TTTAACGAAC TAAACCCTCA TGGCTAACGT ACTAAGCTCT
     3481 CATGGCTAAC GTACTAAGCT CTCATGTTTC ACGTACTAAG CTCTCATGTT TGAACAATAA
     3541 AATTAATATA AATCAGCAAC TTAAATAGCC TCTAAGGTTT TAAGTTTTAT AAGAAAAAAA
     3601 AGAATATATA AGGCTTTTAA AGCCTTTAAG GTTTAACGGT TGTGGACAAC AAGCCAGGGA
     3661 TGTAACGCAC TGAGAAGCCC TTAGAGCCTC TCAAAGCAAT TTTGAGTGAC ACAGGAACAC
     3721 TTAACGGCTG ACATGGGGCG CGCCCAGCTG TAACGCCAGC AACGCGGCCT TTTTACGGTT
     3781 CCTGGCCTTT TGCTGGCCTT TTGCTCACAT GTTCTTTCCA GCGACATATG CCATACGCCG
     3841 AACTGAACTC CACCTAATGT CTTGGAGATT GTCGGATAGC GCGGAATAGG ATTGTGCCCT
     3901 CTGAGCGGAT AACAATTTCA CACAGGAAAC AGCTATGACC ATGACACATG CATCCACCAT
     3961 CGCAGACTTA TCATCACTGA GCCTCCACCT AGCCTATACA ACAATAGCGT GCGTGGTTAG
     4021 CACGCTAGGT GGAAGGGCTC GGAGTTGTGG TAATCTATGT ATCCTGGGGT TAGCGCTGTC
     4081 TCTTATACAC ATCTGCCGAC TGCGCAAAAG ACATAATCGA TTCACAAAAA ATAGGCACAC
     4141 GAAAAACAAG TTAAGGGATG CAGTTTATGC ATCCCTTAAC AAGCTTACTT ATTAAATAAT
     4201 TTATAGCTAT TGAAAAGAGA TAAGAATTGT TCAAAGCTAA TATTGTTTAA ATCGTCAATT
     4261 CCTGCATGTT TTAAGGAATT GTTAAATTGA TTTTTTGTAA ATATTTTCTT GTATTCTTTG
     4321 TTAACCCATT TCATAACGAA ATAATTATAC TTTTGTTTAT CTTTGTGTGA TATTCTTGAT
     4381 TTTTTTCTAC TTAATCTGAT AAGTGAGCTA TTCACTTTAG GTTTAGGATG AAAATATTCT
     4441 CTTGGAACCA TACTTAATAT AGAAATATCA ACTTCTGCCA TTAAAAGTAA TGCCAATGAG
     4501 CGTTTTGTAT TTAATAATCT TTTAGCAAAC CCGTATTCCA CGATTAAATA AATCTCATTA
     4561 GCTATACTAT CAAAAACAAT TTTGCGTATT ATATCCGTAC TTATGTTATA AGGTATATTA
     4621 CCATATATTT TATAGGATTG GTTTTTAGGA AATTTAAACT GCAATATATC CTTGTTTAAA
     4681 ACTTGGAAAT TATCGTGATC AACAAGTTTA TTTTCTGTAG TTTTGCATAA TTTATGGTCT
     4741 ATTTCAATGG CAGTTACGAA ATTACACCTC TTTACTAATT CAAGGGTAAA ATGGCCTTTT
     4801 CCTGAGCCGA TTTCAAAGAT ATTATCATGT TCATTTAATC TTATGTTTGT CATAATCTTG
     4861 TCGATATTAT GCTTAGAAGT AATAAAGTTT TGACTGTGTT TTATATTTTT CTCGTTCATT
     4921 TATAACCCTC TTTAATTTGG TTATATGAAT TTTGCTTATT AACGATTCAT TATAACCACT
     4981 TATTTTTTGT TTGGTTGATA ATGAACTGTG CTGATTACAA AAATACTAAA AATGCCCATA
     5041 TTTTTTCCTC CTTATAAAAT TAGTATAATT ATAGCACGAC CTCTGATAAA TATGAACATG
     5101 ATGAGTGATC GTTAAATTTA TACTGCAATC GGATGCGATT ATTGAATAAA AGATATGAGA
     5161 GATTTATCTA ATTTCTTTTT TCTTGTAAAA AAAGAAAGTT CTTAAAGGTT TTATAGTTTT
     5221 GGTCGTAGAG CACACGGTTT AACGACTTAA TTACGAAGTA AATAAGTCTA GTGTGTTAGA
     5281 CTTTATGAAA TCTATATACG TTTATATATA TTTATTATCC GGAGGTGTAG CATGTCTCAT
     5341 TCAATTTTGA GGGTTGCCAG AGTTAAAGGA TCGGGTCACG CGTAGGACGC GTCGAGTAGG
     5401 GTAATGGTAC ATGAAACGAT GGACGGGCAn nnnnnnnnnn nnnnnnnnnG TTCCGCAGCC
     5461 ACACGCCGTG TGAAGCTGGA GATGTGTATA AGAGACAGCT CGGTACCAAA TTCCAGAAAA
     5521 GAGGCCTCCC GAAAGGGGGG CCTTTTTTCG TTTTGGTCCT AATGGCTTTT ACTCCATTTG
     5581 ATTGAGAAAC ACAATTTTTG TCAAAGATAA ATTGTATGAT AGAAATTCGC TAATGCGAAA
     5641 ATCGATTTCA ATATGGAACG GCCAGTATAT ACGACGTTTC GAAGGAGGGT AAACGA
//
