# Supplementary material for: A genetic platform for a biocementation bacterium
Source: bioRxiv preprint, doi:10.64898/2025.12.05.692644, version 1 (2025-12-06)
Supplement: Plasmid Sequences [file 692644_file03.zip › Sporosarcina Plasmid Vectors/Transposon plasmids/pGLU_493.gb]

LOCUS       pGLU_493                5696 bp ds-DNA     circular     29-MAY-2025
DEFINITION  .
FEATURES             Location/Qualifiers
     CDS             1..1431
                     /label="Tn5.003"
                     /ApEinfo_revcolor="#ffef86"
                     /ApEinfo_fwdcolor="#ffef86"
     prokaryote t... 1436..1616
                     /label="TAmarelleT9"
                     /ApEinfo_revcolor="#f58a5e"
                     /ApEinfo_fwdcolor="#f58a5e"
     miscellaneous   1617..1862
                     /label="oriT"
                     /ApEinfo_revcolor="#84b0dc"
                     /ApEinfo_fwdcolor="#84b0dc"
     miscellaneous   complement(1871..1910)
                     /label="UNS1"
                     /ApEinfo_revcolor="#9eafd2"
                     /ApEinfo_fwdcolor="#9eafd2"
     prokaryote t... complement(1911..1940)
                     /label="L2U5H11"
                     /ApEinfo_revcolor="#f8d3a9"
                     /ApEinfo_fwdcolor="#f8d3a9"
     primer_bind     complement(1993..2009)
                     /label="M13 fwd"
                     /ApEinfo_revcolor="#d59687"
                     /ApEinfo_fwdcolor="#d59687"
     primer_bind     complement(1993..2010)
                     /label="M13-fwd"
                     /ApEinfo_revcolor="#85dae9"
                     /ApEinfo_fwdcolor="#85dae9"
     promoter        2123..2227
                     /label="Pamp"
                     /ApEinfo_revcolor="#faac61"
                     /ApEinfo_fwdcolor="#faac61"
     CDS             2228..3088
                     /label="AmpR"
                     /ApEinfo_revcolor="#f58a5e"
                     /ApEinfo_fwdcolor="#f58a5e"
     misc_feature    3189..3209
                     /label="Gateway recomb1"
                     /ApEinfo_revcolor="#f58a5e"
                     /ApEinfo_fwdcolor="#f58a5e"
     misc_recomb     3189..3209
                     /label="attB1"
                     /ApEinfo_revcolor="#c7b0e3"
                     /ApEinfo_fwdcolor="#c7b0e3"
     ORI             complement(3345..3733)
                     /label="R6K ORI"
                     /ApEinfo_revcolor="#f58a5e"
                     /ApEinfo_fwdcolor="#f58a5e"
     primer_bind     3923..3939
                     /label="M13 rev"
                     /ApEinfo_revcolor="#c7b0e3"
                     /ApEinfo_fwdcolor="#c7b0e3"
     primer_bind     3923..3943
                     /label="M13-rev"
                     /ApEinfo_revcolor="#85dae9"
                     /ApEinfo_fwdcolor="#85dae9"
     prokaryote p... complement(3996..4027)
                     /label="L2U8H11"
                     /ApEinfo_revcolor="#75c6a9"
                     /ApEinfo_fwdcolor="#75c6a9"
     miscellaneous   complement(4028..4067)
                     /label="UNSX"
                     /ApEinfo_revcolor="#9eafd2"
                     /ApEinfo_fwdcolor="#9eafd2"
     miscellaneous   4076..4094
                     /label="Tn5_LE"
                     /ApEinfo_revcolor="#faac61"
                     /ApEinfo_fwdcolor="#faac61"
     miscellaneous   complement(4076..4094)
                     /label="Tn5_RE"
                     /ApEinfo_revcolor="#faac61"
                     /ApEinfo_fwdcolor="#faac61"
     prokaryote t... complement(4095..4180)
                     /label="TermC"
                     /ApEinfo_revcolor="#f8d3a9"
                     /ApEinfo_fwdcolor="#f8d3a9"
     misc_feature    complement(4185..4919)
                     /label="ermC"
                     /ApEinfo_revcolor="#faac61"
                     /ApEinfo_fwdcolor="#faac61"
     prokaryote p... complement(4921..5372)
                     /label="PermC"
                     /ApEinfo_revcolor="#faac61"
                     /ApEinfo_fwdcolor="#faac61"
     RBS             complement(5042..5052)
                     /label="bsRBS"
                     /ApEinfo_revcolor="#b7e6d7"
                     /ApEinfo_fwdcolor="#b7e6d7"
     misc_feature    5373..5402
                     /label="F primer binding"
                     /ApEinfo_revcolor="#d6b295"
                     /ApEinfo_fwdcolor="#d6b295"
     Primer site     5373..5402
                     /label="F-skpp-asm-15-mer-2x"
                     /ApEinfo_revcolor="#f58a5e"
                     /ApEinfo_fwdcolor="#f58a5e"
     Barcode         5407..5426
                     /label="BC.0008"
                     /ApEinfo_revcolor="#c6c9d1"
                     /ApEinfo_fwdcolor="#c6c9d1"
     Barcode         5407..5426
                     /label=">skpp-8-F sk20mer-88693"
                     /ApEinfo_revcolor="#faac61"
                     /ApEinfo_fwdcolor="#faac61"
     Primer site     5450..5479
                     /label="R-skpp-asm-15-mer-2x"
                     /ApEinfo_revcolor="#f58a5e"
                     /ApEinfo_fwdcolor="#f58a5e"
     misc_feature    complement(5450..5479)
                     /label="R primer binding"
                     /ApEinfo_revcolor="#d6b295"
                     /ApEinfo_fwdcolor="#d6b295"
     miscellaneous   5480..5498
                     /label="Tn5_RE"
                     /ApEinfo_revcolor="#faac61"
                     /ApEinfo_fwdcolor="#faac61"
     miscellaneous   complement(5480..5498)
                     /label="Tn5_LE"
                     /ApEinfo_revcolor="#faac61"
                     /ApEinfo_fwdcolor="#faac61"
     terminator      5499..5559
                     /label="L3S2P21"
                     /ApEinfo_revcolor="#c6c9d1"
                     /ApEinfo_fwdcolor="#c6c9d1"
     Promoter        5560..5696
                     /label="p01193"
                     /ApEinfo_revcolor="#b1ff67"
                     /ApEinfo_fwdcolor="#b1ff67"
ORIGIN
        1 ATGATTACAT CGGCTTTACA TCGTGCAGCA GATTGGGCAA AATCAGTTTT TTCGTCGGCC
       61 GCATTAGGTG ATCCACGTCG TACAGCACGT TTAGTTAACG TAGCAGCACA GTTAGCGAAA
      121 TATTCAGGTA AATCAATTAC AATTTCATCA GAAGGTTCAA AAGCGATGCA AGAAGGTGCA
      181 TATCGTTTTA TTCGTAACCC AAATGTTTCA GCAGAAGCAA TTCGTAAAGC AGGTGCGATG
      241 CAAACAGTTA AATTAGCGCA AGAATTTCCA GAATTATTAG CTATTGAAGA TACAACATCG
      301 TTATCATATC GTCATCAAGT TGCAGAAGAA TTAGGTAAAT TAGGTTCAAT TCAAGATAAA
      361 TCACGTGGTT GGTGGGTTCA TTCAGTTTTA TTATTAGAAG CAACAACATT TCGTACAGTT
      421 GGTTTATTAC ATCAGGAATG GTGGATGCGT CCAGATGATC CAGCAGATGC AGATGAAAAA
      481 GAATCAGGTA AATGGTTAGC GGCCGCCGCT ACTTCGCGTT TAAGGATGGG TTCAATGATG
      541 TCAAATGTTA TTGCAGTTTG TGATCGTGAA GCAGATATTC ATGCATATTT ACAGGATAAA
      601 TTAGCGCATA ATGAACGTTT TGTTGTTCGT TCAAAACATC CACGTAAAGA TGTTGAATCA
      661 GGTTTATATT TATATGATCA CTTAAAAAAT CAACCAGAAT TAGGTGGTTA TCAAATTTCA
      721 ATTCCACAAA AAGGTGTTGT TGATAAACGT GGTAAACGTA AAAATCGTCC AGCACGTAAA
      781 GCATCATTAT CATTACGTTC AGGTCGTATT ACATTAAAAC AAGGTAATAT TACATTAAAT
      841 GCAGTTTTAG CGGAAGAAAT TAACCCACCA AAAGGTGAAA CACCATTAAA ATGGTTATTA
      901 TTAACATCAG AGCCAGTTGA ATCGTTAGCG CAGGCATTAC GTGTTATTGA TATTTATACA
      961 CATCGTTGGC GTATTGAAGA ATTTCACAAA GCATGGAAAA CGGGTGCAGG TGCAGAACGT
     1021 CAACGTATGG AAGAACCAGA TAATTTAGAA CGTATGGTTT CAATTTTATC ATTTGTTGCA
     1081 GTTCGTTTAT TACAGTTACG TGAATCGTTT ACTCCACCAC AGGCTTTACG TGCACAAGGT
     1141 TTATTAAAAG AAGCAGAACA CGTAGAATCA CAATCAGCAG AAACAGTTTT AACACCAGAT
     1201 GAATGTCAGT TATTAGGTTA TTTAGATAAA GGTAAACGTA AACGTAAAGA AAAAGCAGGT
     1261 TCATTACAGT GGGCATATAT GGCAATTGCA CGTTTAGGTG GTTTTATGGA TTCAAAACGT
     1321 ACAGGTATTG CATCATGGGG TGCATTATGG GAAGGTTGGG AAGCATTACA GTCAAAATTA
     1381 GATGGTTTTT TAGCGGCAAA AGACTTAATG GCACAAGGTA TTAAAATCTA AGCTTGGAAT
     1441 CTCCTTCTCG CCTCTTTCGC TGAACACGAA AGCGAATCCG TTCAGCACAC ACTTTACGAT
     1501 ATGGCGCAAA AAGTCCTCGG CTGCGTGCCG GAAGTGAAAG ACATCCACCT CACCATGCCC
     1561 AACAAGCATT GCCTGCTCGT GGACCTGTCC CGCTTCGGTC AGGACAATCC CAACGACTTT
     1621 TCCGCTGCAT AACCCTGCTT CGGGGTCATT ATAGCGATTT TTTCGGTATA TCCATCCTTT
     1681 TTCGCACGAT ATACAGGATT TTGCCAAAGG GTTCGTGTAG ACTTTCCTTG GTGTATCCAA
     1741 CGGCGTCAGC CGGGCAGGAT AGGTGAAGTA GGCCCACCCG CGAGCGGGTG TTCCTTCTTC
     1801 ACTGTCCCTT ATTCGCACCT GGCGGTGCTC AACGGGAATC CTGCTCTGCG AGGCTGGCCG
     1861 TACTCCTTCG GAGACGAGAC GAGACAGCCT GAGAATGGAT GCGAGTAATG ATACAACAAT
     1921 AGCGTGCTGT TCGCACGCTA AGGTCAGGCG GAATGGCACT TCCTTATTCC AGATGCGTGC
     1981 GGATTATGCA TGACTGGCCG TCGTTTTACA ACGTCGTGAC TGGGAAAACC CTGGCGCTTG
     2041 TGGTGGATCA CAGTTATTGG AGACTTCCTT GGCCGTACGA TGGGTTTTGT TTCAGGTATC
     2101 TGGCACTTTT CGGGGAAATG TGCGCGGAAC CCCTATTTGT TTATTTTTCT AAATACATTC
     2161 AAATATGTAT CCGCTCATGA GACAATAACC CTGATAAATG CTTCAATAAT ATTGAAAAAG
     2221 GAAGAGTATG AGTATTCAAC ATTTCCGTGT CGCCCTTATT CCCTTTTTTG CGGCATTTTG
     2281 CCTTCCTGTT TTTGCTCACC CAGAAACGCT GGTGAAAGTA AAAGATGCTG AAGATCAGTT
     2341 GGGTGCACGA GTGGGTTACA TCGAACTGGA TCTCAACAGC GGTAAGATCC TTGAGAGTTT
     2401 TCGCCCCGAA GAACGTTTTC CAATGATGAG CACTTTTAAA GTTCTGCTAT GTGGCGCGGT
     2461 ATTATCCCGT ATTGACGCCG GGCAAGAGCA ACTCGGTCGC CGCATACACT ATTCTCAGAA
     2521 TGACTTGGTT GAGTACTCAC CAGTCACAGA AAAGCATCTT ACGGATGGCA TGACAGTAAG
     2581 AGAATTATGC AGTGCTGCCA TAACCATGAG TGATAACACT GCGGCCAACT TACTTCTGAC
     2641 AACGATCGGA GGACCGAAGG AGCTAACCGC TTTTTTGCAC AACATGGGGG ATCATGTAAC
     2701 TCGCCTTGAT CGTTGGGAAC CGGAGCTGAA TGAAGCCATA CCAAACGACG AGCGTGACAC
     2761 CACGATGCCT GTAGCAATGG CAACAACGTT GCGCAAACTA TTAACTGGCG AACTACTTAC
     2821 TCTAGCTTCC CGGCAACAAT TAATAGACTG GATGGAGGCG GATAAAGTTG CAGGACCACT
     2881 TCTGCGCTCG GCCCTTCCGG CTGGCTGGTT TATTGCTGAT AAATCTGGAG CCGGTGAGCG
     2941 TGGCTCTCGC GGTATCATTG CAGCACTGGG GCCAGATGGT AAGCCCTCCC GTATCGTAGT
     3001 TATCTACACG ACGGGGAGTC AGGCAACTAT GGATGAACGA AATAGACAGA TCGCTGAGAT
     3061 AGGTGCCTCA CTGATTAAGC ATTGGTAACT GTCAGACCAA GTTTACTCAT ATATACTTTA
     3121 GATTGATTTA AAACTTCATT TTTAATTTAA AAGGATCTAG GTGAAGATCC TTGAATTGCC
     3181 ATTATCAACA AGTTTGTACA AAAAAGCAGG CTCCGAATTG GTATCACGAG GACGATTTGA
     3241 AGCCCCCTAC CCATTTACGC TGACTTGACG GGACGGCGGC TTTGTTGAAT AGAGCGTCAG
     3301 ACCCCGTAGA AAAGATCAAA GGATCTTCGG CCGGCCGGCG CGCCGATCTG AAGATCAGCA
     3361 GTTCAACCTG TTGATAGTAC GTACTAAGCT CTCATGTTTC ACGTACTAAG CTCTCATGTT
     3421 TAACGTACTA AGCTCTCATG TTTAACGAAC TAAACCCTCA TGGCTAACGT ACTAAGCTCT
     3481 CATGGCTAAC GTACTAAGCT CTCATGTTTC ACGTACTAAG CTCTCATGTT TGAACAATAA
     3541 AATTAATATA AATCAGCAAC TTAAATAGCC TCTAAGGTTT TAAGTTTTAT AAGAAAAAAA
     3601 AGAATATATA AGGCTTTTAA AGCCTTTAAG GTTTAACGGT TGTGGACAAC AAGCCAGGGA
     3661 TGTAACGCAC TGAGAAGCCC TTAGAGCCTC TCAAAGCAAT TTTGAGTGAC ACAGGAACAC
     3721 TTAACGGCTG ACATGGGGCG CGCCCAGCTG TAACGCCAGC AACGCGGCCT TTTTACGGTT
     3781 CCTGGCCTTT TGCTGGCCTT TTGCTCACAT GTTCTTTCCA GCGACATATG CCATACGCCG
     3841 AACTGAACTC CACCTAATGT CTTGGAGATT GTCGGATAGC GCGGAATAGG ATTGTGCCCT
     3901 CTGAGCGGAT AACAATTTCA CACAGGAAAC AGCTATGACC ATGACACATG CATCCACCAT
     3961 CGCAGACTTA TCATCACTGA GCCTCCACCT AGCCTATACA ACAATAGCGT GCGTGGTTAG
     4021 CACGCTAGGT GGAAGGGCTC GGAGTTGTGG TAATCTATGT ATCCTGGGGT TAGCGCTGTC
     4081 TCTTATACAC ATCTGCCGAC TGCGCAAAAG ACATAATCGA TTCACAAAAA ATAGGCACAC
     4141 GAAAAACAAG TTAAGGGATG CAGTTTATGC ATCCCTTAAC AAGCTTACTT ATTAAATAAT
     4201 TTATAGCTAT TGAAAAGAGA TAAGAATTGT TCAAAGCTAA TATTGTTTAA ATCGTCAATT
     4261 CCTGCATGTT TTAAGGAATT GTTAAATTGA TTTTTTGTAA ATATTTTCTT GTATTCTTTG
     4321 TTAACCCATT TCATAACGAA ATAATTATAC TTTTGTTTAT CTTTGTGTGA TATTCTTGAT
     4381 TTTTTTCTAC TTAATCTGAT AAGTGAGCTA TTCACTTTAG GTTTAGGATG AAAATATTCT
     4441 CTTGGAACCA TACTTAATAT AGAAATATCA ACTTCTGCCA TTAAAAGTAA TGCCAATGAG
     4501 CGTTTTGTAT TTAATAATCT TTTAGCAAAC CCGTATTCCA CGATTAAATA AATCTCATTA
     4561 GCTATACTAT CAAAAACAAT TTTGCGTATT ATATCCGTAC TTATGTTATA AGGTATATTA
     4621 CCATATATTT TATAGGATTG GTTTTTAGGA AATTTAAACT GCAATATATC CTTGTTTAAA
     4681 ACTTGGAAAT TATCGTGATC AACAAGTTTA TTTTCTGTAG TTTTGCATAA TTTATGGTCT
     4741 ATTTCAATGG CAGTTACGAA ATTACACCTC TTTACTAATT CAAGGGTAAA ATGGCCTTTT
     4801 CCTGAGCCGA TTTCAAAGAT ATTATCATGT TCATTTAATC TTATGTTTGT CATAATCTTG
     4861 TCGATATTAT GCTTAGAAGT AATAAAGTTT TGACTGTGTT TTATATTTTT CTCGTTCATT
     4921 TATAACCCTC TTTAATTTGG TTATATGAAT TTTGCTTATT AACGATTCAT TATAACCACT
     4981 TATTTTTTGT TTGGTTGATA ATGAACTGTG CTGATTACAA AAATACTAAA AATGCCCATA
     5041 TTTTTTCCTC CTTATAAAAT TAGTATAATT ATAGCACGAC CTCTGATAAA TATGAACATG
     5101 ATGAGTGATC GTTAAATTTA TACTGCAATC GGATGCGATT ATTGAATAAA AGATATGAGA
     5161 GATTTATCTA ATTTCTTTTT TCTTGTAAAA AAAGAAAGTT CTTAAAGGTT TTATAGTTTT
     5221 GGTCGTAGAG CACACGGTTT AACGACTTAA TTACGAAGTA AATAAGTCTA GTGTGTTAGA
     5281 CTTTATGAAA TCTATATACG TTTATATATA TTTATTATCC GGAGGTGTAG CATGTCTCAT
     5341 TCAATTTTGA GGGTTGCCAG AGTTAAAGGA TCGGGTCACG CGTAGGACGC GTCGAGTAGG
     5401 GTAATGTAAC TACCAGTATC CACCGCGCAn nnnnnnnnnn nnnnnnnnnG TTCCGCAGCC
     5461 ACACGCCGTG TGAAGCTGGA GATGTGTATA AGAGACAGCT CGGTACCAAA TTCCAGAAAA
     5521 GAGGCCTCCC GAAAGGGGGG CCTTTTTTCG TTTTGGTCCT AATGGCTTTT ACTCCATTTG
     5581 ATTGAGAAAC ACAATTTTTG TCAAAGATAA ATTGTATGAT AGAAATTCGC TAATGCGAAA
     5641 ATCGATTTCA ATATGGAACG GCCAGTATAT ACGACGTTTC GAAGGAGGGT AAACGA
//
