# Supplementary material for: A genetic platform for a biocementation bacterium
Source: bioRxiv preprint, doi:10.64898/2025.12.05.692644, version 1 (2025-12-06)
Supplement: Plasmid Sequences [file 692644_file03.zip › Sporosarcina Plasmid Vectors/Transposon plasmids/pGLU_431.gb]

LOCUS       pGLU_431                5370 bp ds-DNA     circular     30-APR-2025
DEFINITION  .
FEATURES             Location/Qualifiers
     prokaryote p... complement(352..803)
                     /label="PermC"
                     /ApEinfo_revcolor="#faac61"
                     /ApEinfo_fwdcolor="#faac61"
     RBS             complement(473..483)
                     /label="bsRBS"
                     /ApEinfo_revcolor="#b7e6d7"
                     /ApEinfo_fwdcolor="#b7e6d7"
     misc_feature    804..833
                     /label="F primer binding"
                     /ApEinfo_revcolor="#d6b295"
                     /ApEinfo_fwdcolor="#d6b295"
     Primer site     804..833
                     /label="F-skpp-asm-15-mer-2x"
                     /ApEinfo_revcolor="#f58a5e"
                     /ApEinfo_fwdcolor="#f58a5e"
     Barcode         838..857
                     /label="BC.0002"
                     /ApEinfo_revcolor="#c6c9d1"
                     /ApEinfo_fwdcolor="#c6c9d1"
     Barcode         838..857
                     /label=">skpp-2-F sk20mer-22142"
                     /ApEinfo_revcolor="#faac61"
                     /ApEinfo_fwdcolor="#faac61"
     Primer site     881..910
                     /label="R-skpp-asm-15-mer-2x"
                     /ApEinfo_revcolor="#f58a5e"
                     /ApEinfo_fwdcolor="#f58a5e"
     misc_feature    complement(881..910)
                     /label="R primer binding"
                     /ApEinfo_revcolor="#d6b295"
                     /ApEinfo_fwdcolor="#d6b295"
     miscellaneous   911..940
                     /label="Himar_RE"
                     /ApEinfo_revcolor="#faac61"
                     /ApEinfo_fwdcolor="#faac61"
     miscellaneous   complement(911..940)
                     /label="Himar_LE"
                     /ApEinfo_revcolor="#faac61"
                     /ApEinfo_fwdcolor="#faac61"
     terminator      941..1001
                     /label="L3S2P21"
                     /ApEinfo_revcolor="#c6c9d1"
                     /ApEinfo_fwdcolor="#c6c9d1"
     Promoter        1002..1174
                     /label="p02768"
                     /ApEinfo_revcolor="#b1ff67"
                     /ApEinfo_fwdcolor="#b1ff67"
     CDS             1175..2221
                     /label="Himar.003"
                     /ApEinfo_revcolor="#ffef86"
                     /ApEinfo_fwdcolor="#ffef86"
     prokaryote t... 2226..2406
                     /label="TAmarelleT9"
                     /ApEinfo_revcolor="#f58a5e"
                     /ApEinfo_fwdcolor="#f58a5e"
     miscellaneous   2407..2652
                     /label="oriT"
                     /ApEinfo_revcolor="#84b0dc"
                     /ApEinfo_fwdcolor="#84b0dc"
     miscellaneous   complement(2661..2700)
                     /label="UNS1"
                     /ApEinfo_revcolor="#9eafd2"
                     /ApEinfo_fwdcolor="#9eafd2"
     prokaryote t... complement(2701..2730)
                     /label="L2U5H11"
                     /ApEinfo_revcolor="#f8d3a9"
                     /ApEinfo_fwdcolor="#f8d3a9"
     primer_bind     complement(2783..2799)
                     /label="M13 fwd"
                     /ApEinfo_revcolor="#d59687"
                     /ApEinfo_fwdcolor="#d59687"
     primer_bind     complement(2783..2800)
                     /label="M13-fwd"
                     /ApEinfo_revcolor="#85dae9"
                     /ApEinfo_fwdcolor="#85dae9"
     promoter        2913..3017
                     /label="Pamp"
                     /ApEinfo_revcolor="#faac61"
                     /ApEinfo_fwdcolor="#faac61"
     CDS             3018..3878
                     /label="AmpR"
                     /ApEinfo_revcolor="#f58a5e"
                     /ApEinfo_fwdcolor="#f58a5e"
     misc_recomb     3979..3999
                     /label="attB1"
                     /ApEinfo_revcolor="#c7b0e3"
                     /ApEinfo_fwdcolor="#c7b0e3"
     misc_feature    3979..3999
                     /label="Gateway recomb1"
                     /ApEinfo_revcolor="#f58a5e"
                     /ApEinfo_fwdcolor="#f58a5e"
     ORI             complement(4135..4523)
                     /label="R6K ORI"
                     /ApEinfo_revcolor="#f58a5e"
                     /ApEinfo_fwdcolor="#f58a5e"
     primer_bind     4713..4729
                     /label="M13 rev"
                     /ApEinfo_revcolor="#c7b0e3"
                     /ApEinfo_fwdcolor="#c7b0e3"
     primer_bind     4713..4733
                     /label="M13-rev"
                     /ApEinfo_revcolor="#85dae9"
                     /ApEinfo_fwdcolor="#85dae9"
     prokaryote p... complement(4786..4817)
                     /label="L2U8H11"
                     /ApEinfo_revcolor="#75c6a9"
                     /ApEinfo_fwdcolor="#75c6a9"
     miscellaneous   complement(4818..4857)
                     /label="UNSX"
                     /ApEinfo_revcolor="#9eafd2"
                     /ApEinfo_fwdcolor="#9eafd2"
     miscellaneous   4866..4895
                     /label="Himar_LE"
                     /ApEinfo_revcolor="#faac61"
                     /ApEinfo_fwdcolor="#faac61"
     miscellaneous   complement(4866..4895)
                     /label="Himar_RE"
                     /ApEinfo_revcolor="#faac61"
                     /ApEinfo_fwdcolor="#faac61"
     prokaryote t... complement(4896..4981)
                     /label="TermC"
                     /ApEinfo_revcolor="#f8d3a9"
                     /ApEinfo_fwdcolor="#f8d3a9"
ORIGIN
        1 TCAAAAACAA TTTTGCGTAT TATATCCGTA CTTATGTTAT AAGGTATATT ACCATATATT
       61 TTATAGGATT GGTTTTTAGG AAATTTAAAC TGCAATATAT CCTTGTTTAA AACTTGGAAA
      121 TTATCGTGAT CAACAAGTTT ATTTTCTGTA GTTTTGCATA ATTTATGGTC TATTTCAATG
      181 GCAGTTACGA AATTACACCT CTTTACTAAT TCAAGGGTAA AATGGCCTTT TCCTGAGCCG
      241 ATTTCAAAGA TATTATCATG TTCATTTAAT CTTATGTTTG TCATAATCTT GTCGATATTA
      301 TGCTTAGAAG TAATAAAGTT TTGACTGTGT TTTATATTTT TCTCGTTCAT TTATAACCCT
      361 CTTTAATTTG GTTATATGAA TTTTGCTTAT TAACGATTCA TTATAACCAC TTATTTTTTG
      421 TTTGGTTGAT AATGAACTGT GCTGATTACA AAAATACTAA AAATGCCCAT ATTTTTTCCT
      481 CCTTATAAAA TTAGTATAAT TATAGCACGA CCTCTGATAA ATATGAACAT GATGAGTGAT
      541 CGTTAAATTT ATACTGCAAT CGGATGCGAT TATTGAATAA AAGATATGAG AGATTTATCT
      601 AATTTCTTTT TTCTTGTAAA AAAAGAAAGT TCTTAAAGGT TTTATAGTTT TGGTCGTAGA
      661 GCACACGGTT TAACGACTTA ATTACGAAGT AAATAAGTCT AGTGTGTTAG ACTTTATGAA
      721 ATCTATATAC GTTTATATAT ATTTATTATC CGGAGGTGTA GCATGTCTCA TTCAATTTTG
      781 AGGGTTGCCA GAGTTAAAGG ATCGGGTCAC GCGTAGGACG CGTCGAGTAG GGTAATGCCC
      841 TTTAATCAGA TGCGTCGGCA nnnnnnnnnn nnnnnnnnnn GTTCCGCAGC CACACGCCGT
      901 GTGAAGCTGG TAGACCGGGG ACTTATCATC CAACCTGTTA CTCGGTACCA AATTCCAGAA
      961 AAGAGGCCTC CCGAAAGGGG GGCCTTTTTT CGTTTTGGTC CTGATAACTT GTGAGTAACA
     1021 TAGAATAACT TATGCATATC TGCAAACAGG TTATGCACAT GTTGAAAACC TTGTGTCAGT
     1081 GTGGTAAAGT CACTTATCCA CAAATCCACA GGCCCTATTA CTATTATTAC TATCTTTTAA
     1141 TTAATTAATA TAAATATATA AGCGAGGGTA TGAAATGGAA AAAAAGGAAT TTCGTGTACT
     1201 AATAAAATAC TGCTTTTTAA AGGGGAAAAA CACCGTTGAA GCTAAAACTT GGCTAGATAA
     1261 CGAGTTTCCA GACTCGGCGC CGGGGAAATC GACCATAATT GATTGGTATG CTAAATTCAA
     1321 GCGTGGTGAA ATGTCAACGG AGGACGGTGA ACGTTCGGGG CGTCCAAAAG AGGTTGTAAC
     1381 AGACGAAAAT ATCAAAAAAA TCCACAAAAT GATTCTAAAC GACCGTAAAA TGAAGCTAAT
     1441 CGAGATAGCT GAGGCGCTAA AGATATCGAA GGAACGTGTA GGTCATATCA TTCATCAGTA
     1501 TCTAGATATG CGGAAGCTAT GCGCAAAATG GGTTCCACGT GAGCTAACCT TTGACCAGAA
     1561 ACAGAGGCGT GTAGATGATT CGAAGCGGTG CCTACAATTA CTAACTCGTA ACACCCCCGA
     1621 GTTTTTCCGT AGGTATGTTA CCATGGATGA AACCTGGCTA CATCACTACA CTCCCGAGTC
     1681 GAACAGGCAA TCGGCCGAGT GGACCGCAAC AGGTGAACCA TCGCCAAAGC GTGGGAAGAC
     1741 TCAGAAGTCG GCCGGTAAAG TCATGGCGTC GGTATTTTGG GATGCACATG GGATAATTTT
     1801 TATCGATTAT CTAGAGAAGG GGAAAACAAT CAATTCGGAC TATTATATGG CACTACTAGA
     1861 GCGTCTAAAG GTGGAAATCG CAGCTAAACG GCCCCACATG AAGAAGAAAA AAGTTCTATT
     1921 CCACCAGGAC AATGCTCCAT GTCACAAGTC GCTAAGGACG ATGGCTAAAA TTCATGAACT
     1981 AGGTTTCGAA CTACTACCCC ACCCACCATA TTCGCCGGAT TTAGCGCCCT CAGACTTTTT
     2041 CCTATTCTCG GACCTAAAAA GGATGCTAGC TGGGAAAAAA TTTGGTTGTA ACGAAGAGGT
     2101 TATCGCGGAA ACTGAGGCGT ATTTTGAGGC TAAACCAAAG GAGTACTACC AGAACGGTAT
     2161 CAAAAAACTA GAAGGTCGTT ATAACCGTTG CATCGCCCTA GAAGGGAATT ATGTAGAATA
     2221 AGCTTGGAAT CTCCTTCTCG CCTCTTTCGC TGAACACGAA AGCGAATCCG TTCAGCACAC
     2281 ACTTTACGAT ATGGCGCAAA AAGTCCTCGG CTGCGTGCCG GAAGTGAAAG ACATCCACCT
     2341 CACCATGCCC AACAAGCATT GCCTGCTCGT GGACCTGTCC CGCTTCGGTC AGGACAATCC
     2401 CAACGACTTT TCCGCTGCAT AACCCTGCTT CGGGGTCATT ATAGCGATTT TTTCGGTATA
     2461 TCCATCCTTT TTCGCACGAT ATACAGGATT TTGCCAAAGG GTTCGTGTAG ACTTTCCTTG
     2521 GTGTATCCAA CGGCGTCAGC CGGGCAGGAT AGGTGAAGTA GGCCCACCCG CGAGCGGGTG
     2581 TTCCTTCTTC ACTGTCCCTT ATTCGCACCT GGCGGTGCTC AACGGGAATC CTGCTCTGCG
     2641 AGGCTGGCCG TACTCCTTCG GAGACGAGAC GAGACAGCCT GAGAATGGAT GCGAGTAATG
     2701 ATACAACAAT AGCGTGCTGT TCGCACGCTA AGGTCAGGCG GAATGGCACT TCCTTATTCC
     2761 AGATGCGTGC GGATTATGCA TGACTGGCCG TCGTTTTACA ACGTCGTGAC TGGGAAAACC
     2821 CTGGCGCTTG TGGTGGATCA CAGTTATTGG AGACTTCCTT GGCCGTACGA TGGGTTTTGT
     2881 TTCAGGTATC TGGCACTTTT CGGGGAAATG TGCGCGGAAC CCCTATTTGT TTATTTTTCT
     2941 AAATACATTC AAATATGTAT CCGCTCATGA GACAATAACC CTGATAAATG CTTCAATAAT
     3001 ATTGAAAAAG GAAGAGTATG AGTATTCAAC ATTTCCGTGT CGCCCTTATT CCCTTTTTTG
     3061 CGGCATTTTG CCTTCCTGTT TTTGCTCACC CAGAAACGCT GGTGAAAGTA AAAGATGCTG
     3121 AAGATCAGTT GGGTGCACGA GTGGGTTACA TCGAACTGGA TCTCAACAGC GGTAAGATCC
     3181 TTGAGAGTTT TCGCCCCGAA GAACGTTTTC CAATGATGAG CACTTTTAAA GTTCTGCTAT
     3241 GTGGCGCGGT ATTATCCCGT ATTGACGCCG GGCAAGAGCA ACTCGGTCGC CGCATACACT
     3301 ATTCTCAGAA TGACTTGGTT GAGTACTCAC CAGTCACAGA AAAGCATCTT ACGGATGGCA
     3361 TGACAGTAAG AGAATTATGC AGTGCTGCCA TAACCATGAG TGATAACACT GCGGCCAACT
     3421 TACTTCTGAC AACGATCGGA GGACCGAAGG AGCTAACCGC TTTTTTGCAC AACATGGGGG
     3481 ATCATGTAAC TCGCCTTGAT CGTTGGGAAC CGGAGCTGAA TGAAGCCATA CCAAACGACG
     3541 AGCGTGACAC CACGATGCCT GTAGCAATGG CAACAACGTT GCGCAAACTA TTAACTGGCG
     3601 AACTACTTAC TCTAGCTTCC CGGCAACAAT TAATAGACTG GATGGAGGCG GATAAAGTTG
     3661 CAGGACCACT TCTGCGCTCG GCCCTTCCGG CTGGCTGGTT TATTGCTGAT AAATCTGGAG
     3721 CCGGTGAGCG TGGCTCTCGC GGTATCATTG CAGCACTGGG GCCAGATGGT AAGCCCTCCC
     3781 GTATCGTAGT TATCTACACG ACGGGGAGTC AGGCAACTAT GGATGAACGA AATAGACAGA
     3841 TCGCTGAGAT AGGTGCCTCA CTGATTAAGC ATTGGTAACT GTCAGACCAA GTTTACTCAT
     3901 ATATACTTTA GATTGATTTA AAACTTCATT TTTAATTTAA AAGGATCTAG GTGAAGATCC
     3961 TTGAATTGCC ATTATCAACA AGTTTGTACA AAAAAGCAGG CTCCGAATTG GTATCACGAG
     4021 GACGATTTGA AGCCCCCTAC CCATTTACGC TGACTTGACG GGACGGCGGC TTTGTTGAAT
     4081 AGAGCGTCAG ACCCCGTAGA AAAGATCAAA GGATCTTCGG CCGGCCGGCG CGCCGATCTG
     4141 AAGATCAGCA GTTCAACCTG TTGATAGTAC GTACTAAGCT CTCATGTTTC ACGTACTAAG
     4201 CTCTCATGTT TAACGTACTA AGCTCTCATG TTTAACGAAC TAAACCCTCA TGGCTAACGT
     4261 ACTAAGCTCT CATGGCTAAC GTACTAAGCT CTCATGTTTC ACGTACTAAG CTCTCATGTT
     4321 TGAACAATAA AATTAATATA AATCAGCAAC TTAAATAGCC TCTAAGGTTT TAAGTTTTAT
     4381 AAGAAAAAAA AGAATATATA AGGCTTTTAA AGCCTTTAAG GTTTAACGGT TGTGGACAAC
     4441 AAGCCAGGGA TGTAACGCAC TGAGAAGCCC TTAGAGCCTC TCAAAGCAAT TTTGAGTGAC
     4501 ACAGGAACAC TTAACGGCTG ACATGGGGCG CGCCCAGCTG TAACGCCAGC AACGCGGCCT
     4561 TTTTACGGTT CCTGGCCTTT TGCTGGCCTT TTGCTCACAT GTTCTTTCCA GCGACATATG
     4621 CCATACGCCG AACTGAACTC CACCTAATGT CTTGGAGATT GTCGGATAGC GCGGAATAGG
     4681 ATTGTGCCCT CTGAGCGGAT AACAATTTCA CACAGGAAAC AGCTATGACC ATGACACATG
     4741 CATCCACCAT CGCAGACTTA TCATCACTGA GCCTCCACCT AGCCTATACA ACAATAGCGT
     4801 GCGTGGTTAG CACGCTAGGT GGAAGGGCTC GGAGTTGTGG TAATCTATGT ATCCTGGGGT
     4861 TAGCGTAACA GGTTGGATGA TAAGTCCCCG GTCTAGCCGA CTGCGCAAAA GACATAATCG
     4921 ATTCACAAAA AATAGGCACA CGAAAAACAA GTTAAGGGAT GCAGTTTATG CATCCCTTAA
     4981 CAAGCTTACT TATTAAATAA TTTATAGCTA TTGAAAAGAG ATAAGAATTG TTCAAAGCTA
     5041 ATATTGTTTA AATCGTCAAT TCCTGCATGT TTTAAGGAAT TGTTAAATTG ATTTTTTGTA
     5101 AATATTTTCT TGTATTCTTT GTTAACCCAT TTCATAACGA AATAATTATA CTTTTGTTTA
     5161 TCTTTGTGTG ATATTCTTGA TTTTTTTCTA CTTAATCTGA TAAGTGAGCT ATTCACTTTA
     5221 GGTTTAGGAT GAAAATATTC TCTTGGAACC ATACTTAATA TAGAAATATC AACTTCTGCC
     5281 ATTAAAAGTA ATGCCAATGA GCGTTTTGTA TTTAATAATC TTTTAGCAAA CCCGTATTCC
     5341 ACGATTAAAT AAATCTCATT AGCTATACTA
//
