# Supplementary material for: A genetic platform for a biocementation bacterium
Source: bioRxiv preprint, doi:10.64898/2025.12.05.692644, version 1 (2025-12-06)
Supplement: Plasmid Sequences [file 692644_file03.zip › Sporosarcina Plasmid Vectors/Transposon plasmids/pGLU_460.gb]

LOCUS       pGLU_460                5418 bp ds-DNA     circular     30-APR-2025
DEFINITION  .
FEATURES             Location/Qualifiers
     prokaryote p... complement(352..803)
                     /label="PermC"
                     /ApEinfo_revcolor="#faac61"
                     /ApEinfo_fwdcolor="#faac61"
     RBS             complement(473..483)
                     /label="bsRBS"
                     /ApEinfo_revcolor="#b7e6d7"
                     /ApEinfo_fwdcolor="#b7e6d7"
     misc_feature    804..833
                     /label="F primer binding"
                     /ApEinfo_revcolor="#d6b295"
                     /ApEinfo_fwdcolor="#d6b295"
     Primer site     804..833
                     /label="F-skpp-asm-15-mer-2x"
                     /ApEinfo_revcolor="#f58a5e"
                     /ApEinfo_fwdcolor="#f58a5e"
     Barcode         838..857
                     /label="BC.0005"
                     /ApEinfo_revcolor="#c6c9d1"
                     /ApEinfo_fwdcolor="#c6c9d1"
     Barcode         838..857
                     /label=">skpp-5-F sk20mer-35738"
                     /ApEinfo_revcolor="#faac61"
                     /ApEinfo_fwdcolor="#faac61"
     Primer site     881..910
                     /label="R-skpp-asm-15-mer-2x"
                     /ApEinfo_revcolor="#f58a5e"
                     /ApEinfo_fwdcolor="#f58a5e"
     misc_feature    complement(881..910)
                     /label="R primer binding"
                     /ApEinfo_revcolor="#d6b295"
                     /ApEinfo_fwdcolor="#d6b295"
     miscellaneous   911..940
                     /label="Himar_RE"
                     /ApEinfo_revcolor="#faac61"
                     /ApEinfo_fwdcolor="#faac61"
     miscellaneous   complement(911..940)
                     /label="Himar_LE"
                     /ApEinfo_revcolor="#faac61"
                     /ApEinfo_fwdcolor="#faac61"
     terminator      941..1001
                     /label="L3S2P21"
                     /ApEinfo_revcolor="#c6c9d1"
                     /ApEinfo_fwdcolor="#c6c9d1"
     Promoter        1002..1222
                     /label="p00572"
                     /ApEinfo_revcolor="#b1ff67"
                     /ApEinfo_fwdcolor="#b1ff67"
     CDS             1223..2269
                     /label="Himar.007"
                     /ApEinfo_revcolor="#ffef86"
                     /ApEinfo_fwdcolor="#ffef86"
     prokaryote t... 2274..2454
                     /label="TAmarelleT9"
                     /ApEinfo_revcolor="#f58a5e"
                     /ApEinfo_fwdcolor="#f58a5e"
     miscellaneous   2455..2700
                     /label="oriT"
                     /ApEinfo_revcolor="#84b0dc"
                     /ApEinfo_fwdcolor="#84b0dc"
     miscellaneous   complement(2709..2748)
                     /label="UNS1"
                     /ApEinfo_revcolor="#9eafd2"
                     /ApEinfo_fwdcolor="#9eafd2"
     prokaryote t... complement(2749..2778)
                     /label="L2U5H11"
                     /ApEinfo_revcolor="#f8d3a9"
                     /ApEinfo_fwdcolor="#f8d3a9"
     primer_bind     complement(2831..2847)
                     /label="M13 fwd"
                     /ApEinfo_revcolor="#d59687"
                     /ApEinfo_fwdcolor="#d59687"
     primer_bind     complement(2831..2848)
                     /label="M13-fwd"
                     /ApEinfo_revcolor="#85dae9"
                     /ApEinfo_fwdcolor="#85dae9"
     promoter        2961..3065
                     /label="Pamp"
                     /ApEinfo_revcolor="#faac61"
                     /ApEinfo_fwdcolor="#faac61"
     CDS             3066..3926
                     /label="AmpR"
                     /ApEinfo_revcolor="#f58a5e"
                     /ApEinfo_fwdcolor="#f58a5e"
     misc_recomb     4027..4047
                     /label="attB1"
                     /ApEinfo_revcolor="#c7b0e3"
                     /ApEinfo_fwdcolor="#c7b0e3"
     misc_feature    4027..4047
                     /label="Gateway recomb1"
                     /ApEinfo_revcolor="#f58a5e"
                     /ApEinfo_fwdcolor="#f58a5e"
     ORI             complement(4183..4571)
                     /label="R6K ORI"
                     /ApEinfo_revcolor="#f58a5e"
                     /ApEinfo_fwdcolor="#f58a5e"
     primer_bind     4761..4777
                     /label="M13 rev"
                     /ApEinfo_revcolor="#c7b0e3"
                     /ApEinfo_fwdcolor="#c7b0e3"
     primer_bind     4761..4781
                     /label="M13-rev"
                     /ApEinfo_revcolor="#85dae9"
                     /ApEinfo_fwdcolor="#85dae9"
     prokaryote p... complement(4834..4865)
                     /label="L2U8H11"
                     /ApEinfo_revcolor="#75c6a9"
                     /ApEinfo_fwdcolor="#75c6a9"
     miscellaneous   complement(4866..4905)
                     /label="UNSX"
                     /ApEinfo_revcolor="#9eafd2"
                     /ApEinfo_fwdcolor="#9eafd2"
     miscellaneous   4914..4943
                     /label="Himar_LE"
                     /ApEinfo_revcolor="#faac61"
                     /ApEinfo_fwdcolor="#faac61"
     miscellaneous   complement(4914..4943)
                     /label="Himar_RE"
                     /ApEinfo_revcolor="#faac61"
                     /ApEinfo_fwdcolor="#faac61"
     prokaryote t... complement(4944..5029)
                     /label="TermC"
                     /ApEinfo_revcolor="#f8d3a9"
                     /ApEinfo_fwdcolor="#f8d3a9"
ORIGIN
        1 TCAAAAACAA TTTTGCGTAT TATATCCGTA CTTATGTTAT AAGGTATATT ACCATATATT
       61 TTATAGGATT GGTTTTTAGG AAATTTAAAC TGCAATATAT CCTTGTTTAA AACTTGGAAA
      121 TTATCGTGAT CAACAAGTTT ATTTTCTGTA GTTTTGCATA ATTTATGGTC TATTTCAATG
      181 GCAGTTACGA AATTACACCT CTTTACTAAT TCAAGGGTAA AATGGCCTTT TCCTGAGCCG
      241 ATTTCAAAGA TATTATCATG TTCATTTAAT CTTATGTTTG TCATAATCTT GTCGATATTA
      301 TGCTTAGAAG TAATAAAGTT TTGACTGTGT TTTATATTTT TCTCGTTCAT TTATAACCCT
      361 CTTTAATTTG GTTATATGAA TTTTGCTTAT TAACGATTCA TTATAACCAC TTATTTTTTG
      421 TTTGGTTGAT AATGAACTGT GCTGATTACA AAAATACTAA AAATGCCCAT ATTTTTTCCT
      481 CCTTATAAAA TTAGTATAAT TATAGCACGA CCTCTGATAA ATATGAACAT GATGAGTGAT
      541 CGTTAAATTT ATACTGCAAT CGGATGCGAT TATTGAATAA AAGATATGAG AGATTTATCT
      601 AATTTCTTTT TTCTTGTAAA AAAAGAAAGT TCTTAAAGGT TTTATAGTTT TGGTCGTAGA
      661 GCACACGGTT TAACGACTTA ATTACGAAGT AAATAAGTCT AGTGTGTTAG ACTTTATGAA
      721 ATCTATATAC GTTTATATAT ATTTATTATC CGGAGGTGTA GCATGTCTCA TTCAATTTTG
      781 AGGGTTGCCA GAGTTAAAGG ATCGGGTCAC GCGTAGGACG CGTCGAGTAG GGTAATGTCC
      841 GACGGGGAGT ATATACTGCA nnnnnnnnnn nnnnnnnnnn GTTCCGCAGC CACACGCCGT
      901 GTGAAGCTGG TAGACCGGGG ACTTATCATC CAACCTGTTA CTCGGTACCA AATTCCAGAA
      961 AAGAGGCCTC CCGAAAGGGG GGCCTTTTTT CGTTTTGGTC CATAGCTTCA TATTGATTGA
     1021 AAAATGGCCG CTAAATTGAA GTGAATACTT CATAACAACT TTACCGTGTG TTTTTCAATA
     1081 AAATGCTTGA CTATAAGCAG AAATCGTTAT AAGATTAGAA ATGGTAATTC TAAAACCCCA
     1141 CAATAAGCCC CGGAAGGTTA TTTGTGTTTA GGGATATAGA GATTAAATCG GGAAATTTAC
     1201 AGTTAATTAG GAGGATACAA TTATGGAAAA AAAAGAATTT CGTGTTTTAA TCAAATATTG
     1261 TTTTTTAAAA GGAAAAAATA CAGTTGAAGC AAAAACATGG TTAGATAATG AATTTCCAGA
     1321 TTCAGCACCA GGAAAATCAA CAATTATTGA TTGGTATGCA AAATTCAAAC GTGGTGAAAT
     1381 GTCAACGGAA GATGGTGAAC GTAGTGGACG TCCAAAAGAA GTTGTTACAG ATGAAAATAT
     1441 TAAAAAAATT CATAAAATGA TTCTTAATGA CCGTAAAATG AAATTAATTG AAATTGCAGA
     1501 AGCATTAAAA ATTTCAAAAG AACGTGTTGG TCATATTATT CATCAATATC TTGATATGCG
     1561 TAAGTTATGT GCGAAATGGG TTCCACGTGA ATTAACATTT GATCAAAAAC AACGTCGTGT
     1621 TGATGATTCA AAACGTTGTT TACAATTATT AACACGTAAT ACACCAGAAT TTTTTCGTCG
     1681 TTATGTTACA ATGGATGAAA CATGGTTACA TCATTATACA CCTGAATCAA ATCGTCAATC
     1741 GGCTGAATGG ACAGCGACAG GTGAACCATC GCCAAAACGT GGAAAAACAC AAAAATCAGC
     1801 TGGCAAAGTA ATGGCATCAG TTTTTTGGGA TGCGCATGGA ATTATTTTTA TTGATTATCT
     1861 TGAAAAAGGA AAAACGATTA ATAGTGATTA TTATATGGCG TTATTAGAAC GTTTAAAAGT
     1921 CGAAATTGCG GCAAAACGTC CACATATGAA AAAAAAAAAA GTTTTATTTC ATCAAGATAA
     1981 TGCACCATGT CACAAATCAT TAAGAACGAT GGCAAAAATT CATGAATTAG GCTTTGAATT
     2041 ATTACCTCAT CCACCATATT CACCAGATCT TGCACCATCA GATTTTTTTT TATTTTCAGA
     2101 TCTTAAAAGA ATGCTAGCAG GTAAAAAATT TGGCTGTAAT GAAGAAGTTA TTGCAGAAAC
     2161 AGAAGCATAT TTTGAAGCAA AACCAAAAGA ATATTATCAA AATGGTATTA AAAAATTAGA
     2221 AGGTCGTTAT AATCGTTGTA TTGCTTTAGA AGGTAATTAT GTTGAATAAG CTTGGAATCT
     2281 CCTTCTCGCC TCTTTCGCTG AACACGAAAG CGAATCCGTT CAGCACACAC TTTACGATAT
     2341 GGCGCAAAAA GTCCTCGGCT GCGTGCCGGA AGTGAAAGAC ATCCACCTCA CCATGCCCAA
     2401 CAAGCATTGC CTGCTCGTGG ACCTGTCCCG CTTCGGTCAG GACAATCCCA ACGACTTTTC
     2461 CGCTGCATAA CCCTGCTTCG GGGTCATTAT AGCGATTTTT TCGGTATATC CATCCTTTTT
     2521 CGCACGATAT ACAGGATTTT GCCAAAGGGT TCGTGTAGAC TTTCCTTGGT GTATCCAACG
     2581 GCGTCAGCCG GGCAGGATAG GTGAAGTAGG CCCACCCGCG AGCGGGTGTT CCTTCTTCAC
     2641 TGTCCCTTAT TCGCACCTGG CGGTGCTCAA CGGGAATCCT GCTCTGCGAG GCTGGCCGTA
     2701 CTCCTTCGGA GACGAGACGA GACAGCCTGA GAATGGATGC GAGTAATGAT ACAACAATAG
     2761 CGTGCTGTTC GCACGCTAAG GTCAGGCGGA ATGGCACTTC CTTATTCCAG ATGCGTGCGG
     2821 ATTATGCATG ACTGGCCGTC GTTTTACAAC GTCGTGACTG GGAAAACCCT GGCGCTTGTG
     2881 GTGGATCACA GTTATTGGAG ACTTCCTTGG CCGTACGATG GGTTTTGTTT CAGGTATCTG
     2941 GCACTTTTCG GGGAAATGTG CGCGGAACCC CTATTTGTTT ATTTTTCTAA ATACATTCAA
     3001 ATATGTATCC GCTCATGAGA CAATAACCCT GATAAATGCT TCAATAATAT TGAAAAAGGA
     3061 AGAGTATGAG TATTCAACAT TTCCGTGTCG CCCTTATTCC CTTTTTTGCG GCATTTTGCC
     3121 TTCCTGTTTT TGCTCACCCA GAAACGCTGG TGAAAGTAAA AGATGCTGAA GATCAGTTGG
     3181 GTGCACGAGT GGGTTACATC GAACTGGATC TCAACAGCGG TAAGATCCTT GAGAGTTTTC
     3241 GCCCCGAAGA ACGTTTTCCA ATGATGAGCA CTTTTAAAGT TCTGCTATGT GGCGCGGTAT
     3301 TATCCCGTAT TGACGCCGGG CAAGAGCAAC TCGGTCGCCG CATACACTAT TCTCAGAATG
     3361 ACTTGGTTGA GTACTCACCA GTCACAGAAA AGCATCTTAC GGATGGCATG ACAGTAAGAG
     3421 AATTATGCAG TGCTGCCATA ACCATGAGTG ATAACACTGC GGCCAACTTA CTTCTGACAA
     3481 CGATCGGAGG ACCGAAGGAG CTAACCGCTT TTTTGCACAA CATGGGGGAT CATGTAACTC
     3541 GCCTTGATCG TTGGGAACCG GAGCTGAATG AAGCCATACC AAACGACGAG CGTGACACCA
     3601 CGATGCCTGT AGCAATGGCA ACAACGTTGC GCAAACTATT AACTGGCGAA CTACTTACTC
     3661 TAGCTTCCCG GCAACAATTA ATAGACTGGA TGGAGGCGGA TAAAGTTGCA GGACCACTTC
     3721 TGCGCTCGGC CCTTCCGGCT GGCTGGTTTA TTGCTGATAA ATCTGGAGCC GGTGAGCGTG
     3781 GCTCTCGCGG TATCATTGCA GCACTGGGGC CAGATGGTAA GCCCTCCCGT ATCGTAGTTA
     3841 TCTACACGAC GGGGAGTCAG GCAACTATGG ATGAACGAAA TAGACAGATC GCTGAGATAG
     3901 GTGCCTCACT GATTAAGCAT TGGTAACTGT CAGACCAAGT TTACTCATAT ATACTTTAGA
     3961 TTGATTTAAA ACTTCATTTT TAATTTAAAA GGATCTAGGT GAAGATCCTT GAATTGCCAT
     4021 TATCAACAAG TTTGTACAAA AAAGCAGGCT CCGAATTGGT ATCACGAGGA CGATTTGAAG
     4081 CCCCCTACCC ATTTACGCTG ACTTGACGGG ACGGCGGCTT TGTTGAATAG AGCGTCAGAC
     4141 CCCGTAGAAA AGATCAAAGG ATCTTCGGCC GGCCGGCGCG CCGATCTGAA GATCAGCAGT
     4201 TCAACCTGTT GATAGTACGT ACTAAGCTCT CATGTTTCAC GTACTAAGCT CTCATGTTTA
     4261 ACGTACTAAG CTCTCATGTT TAACGAACTA AACCCTCATG GCTAACGTAC TAAGCTCTCA
     4321 TGGCTAACGT ACTAAGCTCT CATGTTTCAC GTACTAAGCT CTCATGTTTG AACAATAAAA
     4381 TTAATATAAA TCAGCAACTT AAATAGCCTC TAAGGTTTTA AGTTTTATAA GAAAAAAAAG
     4441 AATATATAAG GCTTTTAAAG CCTTTAAGGT TTAACGGTTG TGGACAACAA GCCAGGGATG
     4501 TAACGCACTG AGAAGCCCTT AGAGCCTCTC AAAGCAATTT TGAGTGACAC AGGAACACTT
     4561 AACGGCTGAC ATGGGGCGCG CCCAGCTGTA ACGCCAGCAA CGCGGCCTTT TTACGGTTCC
     4621 TGGCCTTTTG CTGGCCTTTT GCTCACATGT TCTTTCCAGC GACATATGCC ATACGCCGAA
     4681 CTGAACTCCA CCTAATGTCT TGGAGATTGT CGGATAGCGC GGAATAGGAT TGTGCCCTCT
     4741 GAGCGGATAA CAATTTCACA CAGGAAACAG CTATGACCAT GACACATGCA TCCACCATCG
     4801 CAGACTTATC ATCACTGAGC CTCCACCTAG CCTATACAAC AATAGCGTGC GTGGTTAGCA
     4861 CGCTAGGTGG AAGGGCTCGG AGTTGTGGTA ATCTATGTAT CCTGGGGTTA GCGTAACAGG
     4921 TTGGATGATA AGTCCCCGGT CTAGCCGACT GCGCAAAAGA CATAATCGAT TCACAAAAAA
     4981 TAGGCACACG AAAAACAAGT TAAGGGATGC AGTTTATGCA TCCCTTAACA AGCTTACTTA
     5041 TTAAATAATT TATAGCTATT GAAAAGAGAT AAGAATTGTT CAAAGCTAAT ATTGTTTAAA
     5101 TCGTCAATTC CTGCATGTTT TAAGGAATTG TTAAATTGAT TTTTTGTAAA TATTTTCTTG
     5161 TATTCTTTGT TAACCCATTT CATAACGAAA TAATTATACT TTTGTTTATC TTTGTGTGAT
     5221 ATTCTTGATT TTTTTCTACT TAATCTGATA AGTGAGCTAT TCACTTTAGG TTTAGGATGA
     5281 AAATATTCTC TTGGAACCAT ACTTAATATA GAAATATCAA CTTCTGCCAT TAAAAGTAAT
     5341 GCCAATGAGC GTTTTGTATT TAATAATCTT TTAGCAAACC CGTATTCCAC GATTAAATAA
     5401 ATCTCATTAG CTATACTA
//
