# Supplementary material for: A genetic platform for a biocementation bacterium
Source: bioRxiv preprint, doi:10.64898/2025.12.05.692644, version 1 (2025-12-06)
Supplement: Plasmid Sequences [file 692644_file03.zip › Sporosarcina Plasmid Vectors/Transposon plasmids/pGLU_454.gb]

LOCUS       pGLU_454                5354 bp ds-DNA     circular     30-APR-2025
DEFINITION  .
FEATURES             Location/Qualifiers
     prokaryote p... complement(352..803)
                     /label="PermC"
                     /ApEinfo_revcolor="#faac61"
                     /ApEinfo_fwdcolor="#faac61"
     RBS             complement(473..483)
                     /label="bsRBS"
                     /ApEinfo_revcolor="#b7e6d7"
                     /ApEinfo_fwdcolor="#b7e6d7"
     misc_feature    804..833
                     /label="F primer binding"
                     /ApEinfo_revcolor="#d6b295"
                     /ApEinfo_fwdcolor="#d6b295"
     Primer site     804..833
                     /label="F-skpp-asm-15-mer-2x"
                     /ApEinfo_revcolor="#f58a5e"
                     /ApEinfo_fwdcolor="#f58a5e"
     Barcode         838..857
                     /label="BC.0004"
                     /ApEinfo_revcolor="#c6c9d1"
                     /ApEinfo_fwdcolor="#c6c9d1"
     Barcode         838..857
                     /label=">skpp-4-F sk20mer-55583"
                     /ApEinfo_revcolor="#faac61"
                     /ApEinfo_fwdcolor="#faac61"
     Primer site     881..910
                     /label="R-skpp-asm-15-mer-2x"
                     /ApEinfo_revcolor="#f58a5e"
                     /ApEinfo_fwdcolor="#f58a5e"
     misc_feature    complement(881..910)
                     /label="R primer binding"
                     /ApEinfo_revcolor="#d6b295"
                     /ApEinfo_fwdcolor="#d6b295"
     miscellaneous   911..940
                     /label="Himar_RE"
                     /ApEinfo_revcolor="#faac61"
                     /ApEinfo_fwdcolor="#faac61"
     miscellaneous   complement(911..940)
                     /label="Himar_LE"
                     /ApEinfo_revcolor="#faac61"
                     /ApEinfo_fwdcolor="#faac61"
     terminator      941..1001
                     /label="L3S2P21"
                     /ApEinfo_revcolor="#c6c9d1"
                     /ApEinfo_fwdcolor="#c6c9d1"
     Promoter        1002..1158
                     /label="p05190"
                     /ApEinfo_revcolor="#b1ff67"
                     /ApEinfo_fwdcolor="#b1ff67"
     CDS             1159..2205
                     /label="Himar.005"
                     /ApEinfo_revcolor="#ffef86"
                     /ApEinfo_fwdcolor="#ffef86"
     prokaryote t... 2210..2390
                     /label="TAmarelleT9"
                     /ApEinfo_revcolor="#f58a5e"
                     /ApEinfo_fwdcolor="#f58a5e"
     miscellaneous   2391..2636
                     /label="oriT"
                     /ApEinfo_revcolor="#84b0dc"
                     /ApEinfo_fwdcolor="#84b0dc"
     miscellaneous   complement(2645..2684)
                     /label="UNS1"
                     /ApEinfo_revcolor="#9eafd2"
                     /ApEinfo_fwdcolor="#9eafd2"
     prokaryote t... complement(2685..2714)
                     /label="L2U5H11"
                     /ApEinfo_revcolor="#f8d3a9"
                     /ApEinfo_fwdcolor="#f8d3a9"
     primer_bind     complement(2767..2783)
                     /label="M13 fwd"
                     /ApEinfo_revcolor="#d59687"
                     /ApEinfo_fwdcolor="#d59687"
     primer_bind     complement(2767..2784)
                     /label="M13-fwd"
                     /ApEinfo_revcolor="#85dae9"
                     /ApEinfo_fwdcolor="#85dae9"
     promoter        2897..3001
                     /label="Pamp"
                     /ApEinfo_revcolor="#faac61"
                     /ApEinfo_fwdcolor="#faac61"
     CDS             3002..3862
                     /label="AmpR"
                     /ApEinfo_revcolor="#f58a5e"
                     /ApEinfo_fwdcolor="#f58a5e"
     misc_feature    3963..3983
                     /label="Gateway recomb1"
                     /ApEinfo_revcolor="#f58a5e"
                     /ApEinfo_fwdcolor="#f58a5e"
     misc_recomb     3963..3983
                     /label="attB1"
                     /ApEinfo_revcolor="#c7b0e3"
                     /ApEinfo_fwdcolor="#c7b0e3"
     ORI             complement(4119..4507)
                     /label="R6K ORI"
                     /ApEinfo_revcolor="#f58a5e"
                     /ApEinfo_fwdcolor="#f58a5e"
     primer_bind     4697..4713
                     /label="M13 rev"
                     /ApEinfo_revcolor="#c7b0e3"
                     /ApEinfo_fwdcolor="#c7b0e3"
     primer_bind     4697..4717
                     /label="M13-rev"
                     /ApEinfo_revcolor="#85dae9"
                     /ApEinfo_fwdcolor="#85dae9"
     prokaryote p... complement(4770..4801)
                     /label="L2U8H11"
                     /ApEinfo_revcolor="#75c6a9"
                     /ApEinfo_fwdcolor="#75c6a9"
     miscellaneous   complement(4802..4841)
                     /label="UNSX"
                     /ApEinfo_revcolor="#9eafd2"
                     /ApEinfo_fwdcolor="#9eafd2"
     miscellaneous   4850..4879
                     /label="Himar_LE"
                     /ApEinfo_revcolor="#faac61"
                     /ApEinfo_fwdcolor="#faac61"
     miscellaneous   complement(4850..4879)
                     /label="Himar_RE"
                     /ApEinfo_revcolor="#faac61"
                     /ApEinfo_fwdcolor="#faac61"
     prokaryote t... complement(4880..4965)
                     /label="TermC"
                     /ApEinfo_revcolor="#f8d3a9"
                     /ApEinfo_fwdcolor="#f8d3a9"
ORIGIN
        1 TCAAAAACAA TTTTGCGTAT TATATCCGTA CTTATGTTAT AAGGTATATT ACCATATATT
       61 TTATAGGATT GGTTTTTAGG AAATTTAAAC TGCAATATAT CCTTGTTTAA AACTTGGAAA
      121 TTATCGTGAT CAACAAGTTT ATTTTCTGTA GTTTTGCATA ATTTATGGTC TATTTCAATG
      181 GCAGTTACGA AATTACACCT CTTTACTAAT TCAAGGGTAA AATGGCCTTT TCCTGAGCCG
      241 ATTTCAAAGA TATTATCATG TTCATTTAAT CTTATGTTTG TCATAATCTT GTCGATATTA
      301 TGCTTAGAAG TAATAAAGTT TTGACTGTGT TTTATATTTT TCTCGTTCAT TTATAACCCT
      361 CTTTAATTTG GTTATATGAA TTTTGCTTAT TAACGATTCA TTATAACCAC TTATTTTTTG
      421 TTTGGTTGAT AATGAACTGT GCTGATTACA AAAATACTAA AAATGCCCAT ATTTTTTCCT
      481 CCTTATAAAA TTAGTATAAT TATAGCACGA CCTCTGATAA ATATGAACAT GATGAGTGAT
      541 CGTTAAATTT ATACTGCAAT CGGATGCGAT TATTGAATAA AAGATATGAG AGATTTATCT
      601 AATTTCTTTT TTCTTGTAAA AAAAGAAAGT TCTTAAAGGT TTTATAGTTT TGGTCGTAGA
      661 GCACACGGTT TAACGACTTA ATTACGAAGT AAATAAGTCT AGTGTGTTAG ACTTTATGAA
      721 ATCTATATAC GTTTATATAT ATTTATTATC CGGAGGTGTA GCATGTCTCA TTCAATTTTG
      781 AGGGTTGCCA GAGTTAAAGG ATCGGGTCAC GCGTAGGACG CGTCGAGTAG GGTAATGGGG
      841 TGGGTAAATG GTAATGCGCA nnnnnnnnnn nnnnnnnnnn GTTCCGCAGC CACACGCCGT
      901 GTGAAGCTGG TAGACCGGGG ACTTATCATC CAACCTGTTA CTCGGTACCA AATTCCAGAA
      961 AAGAGGCCTC CCGAAAGGGG GGCCTTTTTT CGTTTTGGTC CGAGGGATTG CACTTTTCAT
     1021 ACCATCATTG AGCCGGACTT TCCGGCTTTT TTCTATTTCA ACGATAAATT GGATTATCTA
     1081 GCCAATCCCC GGGTTTTCTT TAAATCCATT GGAATTTTGA TATAATGAAT AAAACATGAC
     1141 TTTATAGTGA GGTACATAAT GGAGAAGAAA GAGTTCAGAG TCCTCATAAA GTATTGCTTC
     1201 TTAAAAGGGA AGAACACCGT TGAGGCCAAG ACCTGGCTGG ACAACGAATT CCCAGATAGC
     1261 GCACCCGGCA AGAGCACCAT AATAGACTGG TACGCCAAGT TTAAAAGAGG CGAGATGTCA
     1321 ACTGAAGATG GCGAGCGTAG CGGGCGTCCA AAGGAAGTTG TCACAGATGA GAATATTAAG
     1381 AAGATTCATA AGATGATACT CAACGATAGA AAGATGAAAC TCATTGAAAT AGCCGAAGCA
     1441 CTGAAAATAA GCAAAGAGAG AGTCGGCCAC ATTATACACC AGTACCTCGA CATGCGGAAA
     1501 TTGTGCGCGA AGTGGGTTCC ACGTGAATTG ACCTTCGATC AGAAGCAGAG GAGAGTCGAC
     1561 GACAGCAAAC GGTGCCTCCA ATTACTGACC AGAAACACCC CGGAATTCTT TAGAAGGTAC
     1621 GTTACCATGG ACGAAACCTG GTTGCACCAT TATACCCCCG AATCTAACAG GCAATCTGCC
     1681 GAATGGACCG CGACAGGCGA GCCAAGCCCA AAAAGAGGGA AAACCCAGAA ATCTGCCGGT
     1741 AAGGTCATGG CAAGCGTCTT CTGGGACGCG CACGGGATAA TATTCATTGA CTACCTGGAA
     1801 AAAGGGAAGA CAATTAATAG CGATTACTAC ATGGCGCTGC TCGAAAGACT CAAAGTTGAG
     1861 ATTGCGGCCA AGCGGCCGCA TATGAAAAAA AAGAAGGTTC TCTTTCATCA GGATAATGCC
     1921 CCATGTCATA AAAGCCTCAG GACTATGGCC AAGATACACG AGCTCGGTTT TGAGCTCCTG
     1981 CCGCATCCAC CATACAGCCC CGACTTAGCA CCGTCAGATT TCTTTCTCTT TAGCGATTTG
     2041 AAGAGGATGT TGGCCGGGAA GAAGTTCGGT TGTAACGAGG AAGTTATTGC AGAAACCGAA
     2101 GCATACTTCG AAGCCAAGCC AAAAGAATAT TATCAGAACG GCATTAAGAA GCTCGAGGGC
     2161 AGATACAACA GATGCATTGC CCTGGAGGGG AATTACGTCG AGTGAGCTTG GAATCTCCTT
     2221 CTCGCCTCTT TCGCTGAACA CGAAAGCGAA TCCGTTCAGC ACACACTTTA CGATATGGCG
     2281 CAAAAAGTCC TCGGCTGCGT GCCGGAAGTG AAAGACATCC ACCTCACCAT GCCCAACAAG
     2341 CATTGCCTGC TCGTGGACCT GTCCCGCTTC GGTCAGGACA ATCCCAACGA CTTTTCCGCT
     2401 GCATAACCCT GCTTCGGGGT CATTATAGCG ATTTTTTCGG TATATCCATC CTTTTTCGCA
     2461 CGATATACAG GATTTTGCCA AAGGGTTCGT GTAGACTTTC CTTGGTGTAT CCAACGGCGT
     2521 CAGCCGGGCA GGATAGGTGA AGTAGGCCCA CCCGCGAGCG GGTGTTCCTT CTTCACTGTC
     2581 CCTTATTCGC ACCTGGCGGT GCTCAACGGG AATCCTGCTC TGCGAGGCTG GCCGTACTCC
     2641 TTCGGAGACG AGACGAGACA GCCTGAGAAT GGATGCGAGT AATGATACAA CAATAGCGTG
     2701 CTGTTCGCAC GCTAAGGTCA GGCGGAATGG CACTTCCTTA TTCCAGATGC GTGCGGATTA
     2761 TGCATGACTG GCCGTCGTTT TACAACGTCG TGACTGGGAA AACCCTGGCG CTTGTGGTGG
     2821 ATCACAGTTA TTGGAGACTT CCTTGGCCGT ACGATGGGTT TTGTTTCAGG TATCTGGCAC
     2881 TTTTCGGGGA AATGTGCGCG GAACCCCTAT TTGTTTATTT TTCTAAATAC ATTCAAATAT
     2941 GTATCCGCTC ATGAGACAAT AACCCTGATA AATGCTTCAA TAATATTGAA AAAGGAAGAG
     3001 TATGAGTATT CAACATTTCC GTGTCGCCCT TATTCCCTTT TTTGCGGCAT TTTGCCTTCC
     3061 TGTTTTTGCT CACCCAGAAA CGCTGGTGAA AGTAAAAGAT GCTGAAGATC AGTTGGGTGC
     3121 ACGAGTGGGT TACATCGAAC TGGATCTCAA CAGCGGTAAG ATCCTTGAGA GTTTTCGCCC
     3181 CGAAGAACGT TTTCCAATGA TGAGCACTTT TAAAGTTCTG CTATGTGGCG CGGTATTATC
     3241 CCGTATTGAC GCCGGGCAAG AGCAACTCGG TCGCCGCATA CACTATTCTC AGAATGACTT
     3301 GGTTGAGTAC TCACCAGTCA CAGAAAAGCA TCTTACGGAT GGCATGACAG TAAGAGAATT
     3361 ATGCAGTGCT GCCATAACCA TGAGTGATAA CACTGCGGCC AACTTACTTC TGACAACGAT
     3421 CGGAGGACCG AAGGAGCTAA CCGCTTTTTT GCACAACATG GGGGATCATG TAACTCGCCT
     3481 TGATCGTTGG GAACCGGAGC TGAATGAAGC CATACCAAAC GACGAGCGTG ACACCACGAT
     3541 GCCTGTAGCA ATGGCAACAA CGTTGCGCAA ACTATTAACT GGCGAACTAC TTACTCTAGC
     3601 TTCCCGGCAA CAATTAATAG ACTGGATGGA GGCGGATAAA GTTGCAGGAC CACTTCTGCG
     3661 CTCGGCCCTT CCGGCTGGCT GGTTTATTGC TGATAAATCT GGAGCCGGTG AGCGTGGCTC
     3721 TCGCGGTATC ATTGCAGCAC TGGGGCCAGA TGGTAAGCCC TCCCGTATCG TAGTTATCTA
     3781 CACGACGGGG AGTCAGGCAA CTATGGATGA ACGAAATAGA CAGATCGCTG AGATAGGTGC
     3841 CTCACTGATT AAGCATTGGT AACTGTCAGA CCAAGTTTAC TCATATATAC TTTAGATTGA
     3901 TTTAAAACTT CATTTTTAAT TTAAAAGGAT CTAGGTGAAG ATCCTTGAAT TGCCATTATC
     3961 AACAAGTTTG TACAAAAAAG CAGGCTCCGA ATTGGTATCA CGAGGACGAT TTGAAGCCCC
     4021 CTACCCATTT ACGCTGACTT GACGGGACGG CGGCTTTGTT GAATAGAGCG TCAGACCCCG
     4081 TAGAAAAGAT CAAAGGATCT TCGGCCGGCC GGCGCGCCGA TCTGAAGATC AGCAGTTCAA
     4141 CCTGTTGATA GTACGTACTA AGCTCTCATG TTTCACGTAC TAAGCTCTCA TGTTTAACGT
     4201 ACTAAGCTCT CATGTTTAAC GAACTAAACC CTCATGGCTA ACGTACTAAG CTCTCATGGC
     4261 TAACGTACTA AGCTCTCATG TTTCACGTAC TAAGCTCTCA TGTTTGAACA ATAAAATTAA
     4321 TATAAATCAG CAACTTAAAT AGCCTCTAAG GTTTTAAGTT TTATAAGAAA AAAAAGAATA
     4381 TATAAGGCTT TTAAAGCCTT TAAGGTTTAA CGGTTGTGGA CAACAAGCCA GGGATGTAAC
     4441 GCACTGAGAA GCCCTTAGAG CCTCTCAAAG CAATTTTGAG TGACACAGGA ACACTTAACG
     4501 GCTGACATGG GGCGCGCCCA GCTGTAACGC CAGCAACGCG GCCTTTTTAC GGTTCCTGGC
     4561 CTTTTGCTGG CCTTTTGCTC ACATGTTCTT TCCAGCGACA TATGCCATAC GCCGAACTGA
     4621 ACTCCACCTA ATGTCTTGGA GATTGTCGGA TAGCGCGGAA TAGGATTGTG CCCTCTGAGC
     4681 GGATAACAAT TTCACACAGG AAACAGCTAT GACCATGACA CATGCATCCA CCATCGCAGA
     4741 CTTATCATCA CTGAGCCTCC ACCTAGCCTA TACAACAATA GCGTGCGTGG TTAGCACGCT
     4801 AGGTGGAAGG GCTCGGAGTT GTGGTAATCT ATGTATCCTG GGGTTAGCGT AACAGGTTGG
     4861 ATGATAAGTC CCCGGTCTAG CCGACTGCGC AAAAGACATA ATCGATTCAC AAAAAATAGG
     4921 CACACGAAAA ACAAGTTAAG GGATGCAGTT TATGCATCCC TTAACAAGCT TACTTATTAA
     4981 ATAATTTATA GCTATTGAAA AGAGATAAGA ATTGTTCAAA GCTAATATTG TTTAAATCGT
     5041 CAATTCCTGC ATGTTTTAAG GAATTGTTAA ATTGATTTTT TGTAAATATT TTCTTGTATT
     5101 CTTTGTTAAC CCATTTCATA ACGAAATAAT TATACTTTTG TTTATCTTTG TGTGATATTC
     5161 TTGATTTTTT TCTACTTAAT CTGATAAGTG AGCTATTCAC TTTAGGTTTA GGATGAAAAT
     5221 ATTCTCTTGG AACCATACTT AATATAGAAA TATCAACTTC TGCCATTAAA AGTAATGCCA
     5281 ATGAGCGTTT TGTATTTAAT AATCTTTTAG CAAACCCGTA TTCCACGATT AAATAAATCT
     5341 CATTAGCTAT ACTA
//
