# Supplementary material for: A genetic platform for a biocementation bacterium
Source: bioRxiv preprint, doi:10.64898/2025.12.05.692644, version 1 (2025-12-06)
Supplement: Plasmid Sequences [file 692644_file03.zip › Sporosarcina Plasmid Vectors/Transposon plasmids/pGLU_445.gb]

LOCUS       pGLU_445                5697 bp ds-DNA     circular     30-APR-2025
DEFINITION  .
FEATURES             Location/Qualifiers
     prokaryote p... complement(352..803)
                     /label="PermC"
                     /ApEinfo_revcolor="#faac61"
                     /ApEinfo_fwdcolor="#faac61"
     RBS             complement(473..483)
                     /label="bsRBS"
                     /ApEinfo_revcolor="#b7e6d7"
                     /ApEinfo_fwdcolor="#b7e6d7"
     Primer site     804..833
                     /label="F-skpp-asm-15-mer-2x"
                     /ApEinfo_revcolor="#f58a5e"
                     /ApEinfo_fwdcolor="#f58a5e"
     misc_feature    804..833
                     /label="F primer binding"
                     /ApEinfo_revcolor="#d6b295"
                     /ApEinfo_fwdcolor="#d6b295"
     Barcode         838..857
                     /label=">skpp-3-F sk20mer-83381"
                     /ApEinfo_revcolor="#faac61"
                     /ApEinfo_fwdcolor="#faac61"
     Barcode         838..857
                     /label="BC.0003"
                     /ApEinfo_revcolor="#c6c9d1"
                     /ApEinfo_fwdcolor="#c6c9d1"
     Primer site     881..910
                     /label="R-skpp-asm-15-mer-2x"
                     /ApEinfo_revcolor="#f58a5e"
                     /ApEinfo_fwdcolor="#f58a5e"
     misc_feature    complement(881..910)
                     /label="R primer binding"
                     /ApEinfo_revcolor="#d6b295"
                     /ApEinfo_fwdcolor="#d6b295"
     miscellaneous   911..940
                     /label="Himar_RE"
                     /ApEinfo_revcolor="#faac61"
                     /ApEinfo_fwdcolor="#faac61"
     miscellaneous   complement(911..940)
                     /label="Himar_LE"
                     /ApEinfo_revcolor="#faac61"
                     /ApEinfo_fwdcolor="#faac61"
     terminator      941..1001
                     /label="L3S2P21"
                     /ApEinfo_revcolor="#c6c9d1"
                     /ApEinfo_fwdcolor="#c6c9d1"
     Promoter        1002..1501
                     /label="p10410"
                     /ApEinfo_revcolor="#b1ff67"
                     /ApEinfo_fwdcolor="#b1ff67"
     CDS             1502..2548
                     /label="Himar.004"
                     /ApEinfo_revcolor="#ffef86"
                     /ApEinfo_fwdcolor="#ffef86"
     prokaryote t... 2553..2733
                     /label="TAmarelleT9"
                     /ApEinfo_revcolor="#f58a5e"
                     /ApEinfo_fwdcolor="#f58a5e"
     miscellaneous   2734..2979
                     /label="oriT"
                     /ApEinfo_revcolor="#84b0dc"
                     /ApEinfo_fwdcolor="#84b0dc"
     miscellaneous   complement(2988..3027)
                     /label="UNS1"
                     /ApEinfo_revcolor="#9eafd2"
                     /ApEinfo_fwdcolor="#9eafd2"
     prokaryote t... complement(3028..3057)
                     /label="L2U5H11"
                     /ApEinfo_revcolor="#f8d3a9"
                     /ApEinfo_fwdcolor="#f8d3a9"
     primer_bind     complement(3110..3126)
                     /label="M13 fwd"
                     /ApEinfo_revcolor="#d59687"
                     /ApEinfo_fwdcolor="#d59687"
     primer_bind     complement(3110..3127)
                     /label="M13-fwd"
                     /ApEinfo_revcolor="#85dae9"
                     /ApEinfo_fwdcolor="#85dae9"
     promoter        3240..3344
                     /label="Pamp"
                     /ApEinfo_revcolor="#faac61"
                     /ApEinfo_fwdcolor="#faac61"
     CDS             3345..4205
                     /label="AmpR"
                     /ApEinfo_revcolor="#f58a5e"
                     /ApEinfo_fwdcolor="#f58a5e"
     misc_recomb     4306..4326
                     /label="attB1"
                     /ApEinfo_revcolor="#c7b0e3"
                     /ApEinfo_fwdcolor="#c7b0e3"
     misc_feature    4306..4326
                     /label="Gateway recomb1"
                     /ApEinfo_revcolor="#f58a5e"
                     /ApEinfo_fwdcolor="#f58a5e"
     ORI             complement(4462..4850)
                     /label="R6K ORI"
                     /ApEinfo_revcolor="#f58a5e"
                     /ApEinfo_fwdcolor="#f58a5e"
     primer_bind     5040..5056
                     /label="M13 rev"
                     /ApEinfo_revcolor="#c7b0e3"
                     /ApEinfo_fwdcolor="#c7b0e3"
     primer_bind     5040..5060
                     /label="M13-rev"
                     /ApEinfo_revcolor="#85dae9"
                     /ApEinfo_fwdcolor="#85dae9"
     prokaryote p... complement(5113..5144)
                     /label="L2U8H11"
                     /ApEinfo_revcolor="#75c6a9"
                     /ApEinfo_fwdcolor="#75c6a9"
     miscellaneous   complement(5145..5184)
                     /label="UNSX"
                     /ApEinfo_revcolor="#9eafd2"
                     /ApEinfo_fwdcolor="#9eafd2"
     miscellaneous   5193..5222
                     /label="Himar_LE"
                     /ApEinfo_revcolor="#faac61"
                     /ApEinfo_fwdcolor="#faac61"
     miscellaneous   complement(5193..5222)
                     /label="Himar_RE"
                     /ApEinfo_revcolor="#faac61"
                     /ApEinfo_fwdcolor="#faac61"
     prokaryote t... complement(5223..5308)
                     /label="TermC"
                     /ApEinfo_revcolor="#f8d3a9"
                     /ApEinfo_fwdcolor="#f8d3a9"
ORIGIN
        1 TCAAAAACAA TTTTGCGTAT TATATCCGTA CTTATGTTAT AAGGTATATT ACCATATATT
       61 TTATAGGATT GGTTTTTAGG AAATTTAAAC TGCAATATAT CCTTGTTTAA AACTTGGAAA
      121 TTATCGTGAT CAACAAGTTT ATTTTCTGTA GTTTTGCATA ATTTATGGTC TATTTCAATG
      181 GCAGTTACGA AATTACACCT CTTTACTAAT TCAAGGGTAA AATGGCCTTT TCCTGAGCCG
      241 ATTTCAAAGA TATTATCATG TTCATTTAAT CTTATGTTTG TCATAATCTT GTCGATATTA
      301 TGCTTAGAAG TAATAAAGTT TTGACTGTGT TTTATATTTT TCTCGTTCAT TTATAACCCT
      361 CTTTAATTTG GTTATATGAA TTTTGCTTAT TAACGATTCA TTATAACCAC TTATTTTTTG
      421 TTTGGTTGAT AATGAACTGT GCTGATTACA AAAATACTAA AAATGCCCAT ATTTTTTCCT
      481 CCTTATAAAA TTAGTATAAT TATAGCACGA CCTCTGATAA ATATGAACAT GATGAGTGAT
      541 CGTTAAATTT ATACTGCAAT CGGATGCGAT TATTGAATAA AAGATATGAG AGATTTATCT
      601 AATTTCTTTT TTCTTGTAAA AAAAGAAAGT TCTTAAAGGT TTTATAGTTT TGGTCGTAGA
      661 GCACACGGTT TAACGACTTA ATTACGAAGT AAATAAGTCT AGTGTGTTAG ACTTTATGAA
      721 ATCTATATAC GTTTATATAT ATTTATTATC CGGAGGTGTA GCATGTCTCA TTCAATTTTG
      781 AGGGTTGCCA GAGTTAAAGG ATCGGGTCAC GCGTAGGACG CGTCGAGTAG GGTAATGTTG
      841 GTCATGTGCT TTTCGTTGCA nnnnnnnnnn nnnnnnnnnn GTTCCGCAGC CACACGCCGT
      901 GTGAAGCTGG TAGACCGGGG ACTTATCATC CAACCTGTTA CTCGGTACCA AATTCCAGAA
      961 AAGAGGCCTC CCGAAAGGGG GGCCTTTTTT CGTTTTGGTC CTGGCAATGG ACAGGTTCTT
     1021 CTTTTCGGGA ATTTGGCAAT TCATTAAGCA AAATGTATAC CATTAGAATT ATTTTGTGCT
     1081 ATCATGTAGA ATGGTAGTTT CGAAGGTGAA TAGAATATAC CTATAAATCC TTCCTTTATT
     1141 TTATATAGAA GCTAGTATTT TAGTTGGACT AAAGAGACAG TTCTGTATAT ACATACTTTT
     1201 TGCCAGTTCA AAGACCAAAA AAAGTTTTAG AATCCGTTCA TGATTAATCG GCGTAAATTT
     1261 GGAGTTACAT ACGAGCAAAG TATCCATCTT TAAGTAAAGA TTAAGCAGAC GCAAATGAAT
     1321 GTGATTCGGT ATCATGAAGG ATTAATAATA TTTTACTAGT ATTAAAATGA AAATAAGTAG
     1381 CAATATAAGC GTAAAACATT ATTGTGATTT TTTAAAAGAA AATGTCGAAA AAAGAAGGGT
     1441 TTTTGAATAT AATCTCGAAA TTAGGTAATA TGGCGAGAAA TGAGTAGGAA ATGGTGATTG
     1501 AATGGAAAAA AAGGAATTTC GTGTATTAAT CAAATACTGT TTTTTGAAGG GCAAAAATAC
     1561 GGTAGAAGCG AAAACTTGGC TAGATAATGA GTTTCCCGAC TCGGCACCTG GGAAATCTAC
     1621 GATCATCGAT TGGTATGCGA AATTCAAGCG TGGTGAAATG TCGACCGAGG ACGGTGAAAG
     1681 ATCTGGCAGA CCCAAAGAGG TAGTAACGGA CGAAAACATC AAAAAAATCC ACAAAATGAT
     1741 CTTAAATGAC CGTAAAATGA AGTTAATCGA GATCGCGGAG GCACTTAAGA TCTCTAAGGA
     1801 ACGTGTAGGT CATATCATCC ATCAATATTT AGATATGAGG AAGCTCTGTG CCAAATGGGT
     1861 ACCCAGAGAG CTCACGTTTG ACCAAAAACA ACGCCGTGTA GATGATTCGA AGAGGTGTTT
     1921 ACAGTTGCTT ACTCGTAATA CGCCTGAGTT TTTCCGTCGC TATGTAACGA TGGATGAAAC
     1981 GTGGCTCCAT CACTACACTC CGGAGTCTAA TCGCCAGTCG GCGGAGTGGA CGGCCACGGG
     2041 TGAACCCTCG CCCAAGCGTG GCAAGACTCA AAAGTCTGCG GGTAAAGTGA TGGCATCGGT
     2101 ATTTTGGGAT GCCCATGGCA TCATCTTTAT CGATTATCTA GAGAAGGGCA AAACGATCAA
     2161 CTCTGACTAT TATATGGCCC TTTTAGAGCG TTTAAAGGTC GAAATCGCCG CGAAAAGGCC
     2221 TCACATGAAG AAGAAAAAAG TATTATTCCA CCAAGACAAC GCGCCCTGCC ACAAGTCTTT
     2281 ACGAACCATG GCGAAAATCC ATGAATTAGG TTTCGAATTA CTACCTCACC CCCCCTATTC
     2341 GCCTGATTTG GCACCTTCGG ACTTTTTCTT ATTCTCTGAC CTCAAACGGA TGCTCGCGGG
     2401 GAAAAAATTT GGTTGCAATG AAGAGGTAAT CGCAGAAACT GAGGCATATT TTGAGGCGAA
     2461 ACCCAAGGAG TACTACCAAA ATGGTATCAA AAAATTAGAA GGTCGTTATA ATCGTTGTAT
     2521 CGCGCTAGAA GGGAACTATG TAGAATAAGC TTGGAATCTC CTTCTCGCCT CTTTCGCTGA
     2581 ACACGAAAGC GAATCCGTTC AGCACACACT TTACGATATG GCGCAAAAAG TCCTCGGCTG
     2641 CGTGCCGGAA GTGAAAGACA TCCACCTCAC CATGCCCAAC AAGCATTGCC TGCTCGTGGA
     2701 CCTGTCCCGC TTCGGTCAGG ACAATCCCAA CGACTTTTCC GCTGCATAAC CCTGCTTCGG
     2761 GGTCATTATA GCGATTTTTT CGGTATATCC ATCCTTTTTC GCACGATATA CAGGATTTTG
     2821 CCAAAGGGTT CGTGTAGACT TTCCTTGGTG TATCCAACGG CGTCAGCCGG GCAGGATAGG
     2881 TGAAGTAGGC CCACCCGCGA GCGGGTGTTC CTTCTTCACT GTCCCTTATT CGCACCTGGC
     2941 GGTGCTCAAC GGGAATCCTG CTCTGCGAGG CTGGCCGTAC TCCTTCGGAG ACGAGACGAG
     3001 ACAGCCTGAG AATGGATGCG AGTAATGATA CAACAATAGC GTGCTGTTCG CACGCTAAGG
     3061 TCAGGCGGAA TGGCACTTCC TTATTCCAGA TGCGTGCGGA TTATGCATGA CTGGCCGTCG
     3121 TTTTACAACG TCGTGACTGG GAAAACCCTG GCGCTTGTGG TGGATCACAG TTATTGGAGA
     3181 CTTCCTTGGC CGTACGATGG GTTTTGTTTC AGGTATCTGG CACTTTTCGG GGAAATGTGC
     3241 GCGGAACCCC TATTTGTTTA TTTTTCTAAA TACATTCAAA TATGTATCCG CTCATGAGAC
     3301 AATAACCCTG ATAAATGCTT CAATAATATT GAAAAAGGAA GAGTATGAGT ATTCAACATT
     3361 TCCGTGTCGC CCTTATTCCC TTTTTTGCGG CATTTTGCCT TCCTGTTTTT GCTCACCCAG
     3421 AAACGCTGGT GAAAGTAAAA GATGCTGAAG ATCAGTTGGG TGCACGAGTG GGTTACATCG
     3481 AACTGGATCT CAACAGCGGT AAGATCCTTG AGAGTTTTCG CCCCGAAGAA CGTTTTCCAA
     3541 TGATGAGCAC TTTTAAAGTT CTGCTATGTG GCGCGGTATT ATCCCGTATT GACGCCGGGC
     3601 AAGAGCAACT CGGTCGCCGC ATACACTATT CTCAGAATGA CTTGGTTGAG TACTCACCAG
     3661 TCACAGAAAA GCATCTTACG GATGGCATGA CAGTAAGAGA ATTATGCAGT GCTGCCATAA
     3721 CCATGAGTGA TAACACTGCG GCCAACTTAC TTCTGACAAC GATCGGAGGA CCGAAGGAGC
     3781 TAACCGCTTT TTTGCACAAC ATGGGGGATC ATGTAACTCG CCTTGATCGT TGGGAACCGG
     3841 AGCTGAATGA AGCCATACCA AACGACGAGC GTGACACCAC GATGCCTGTA GCAATGGCAA
     3901 CAACGTTGCG CAAACTATTA ACTGGCGAAC TACTTACTCT AGCTTCCCGG CAACAATTAA
     3961 TAGACTGGAT GGAGGCGGAT AAAGTTGCAG GACCACTTCT GCGCTCGGCC CTTCCGGCTG
     4021 GCTGGTTTAT TGCTGATAAA TCTGGAGCCG GTGAGCGTGG CTCTCGCGGT ATCATTGCAG
     4081 CACTGGGGCC AGATGGTAAG CCCTCCCGTA TCGTAGTTAT CTACACGACG GGGAGTCAGG
     4141 CAACTATGGA TGAACGAAAT AGACAGATCG CTGAGATAGG TGCCTCACTG ATTAAGCATT
     4201 GGTAACTGTC AGACCAAGTT TACTCATATA TACTTTAGAT TGATTTAAAA CTTCATTTTT
     4261 AATTTAAAAG GATCTAGGTG AAGATCCTTG AATTGCCATT ATCAACAAGT TTGTACAAAA
     4321 AAGCAGGCTC CGAATTGGTA TCACGAGGAC GATTTGAAGC CCCCTACCCA TTTACGCTGA
     4381 CTTGACGGGA CGGCGGCTTT GTTGAATAGA GCGTCAGACC CCGTAGAAAA GATCAAAGGA
     4441 TCTTCGGCCG GCCGGCGCGC CGATCTGAAG ATCAGCAGTT CAACCTGTTG ATAGTACGTA
     4501 CTAAGCTCTC ATGTTTCACG TACTAAGCTC TCATGTTTAA CGTACTAAGC TCTCATGTTT
     4561 AACGAACTAA ACCCTCATGG CTAACGTACT AAGCTCTCAT GGCTAACGTA CTAAGCTCTC
     4621 ATGTTTCACG TACTAAGCTC TCATGTTTGA ACAATAAAAT TAATATAAAT CAGCAACTTA
     4681 AATAGCCTCT AAGGTTTTAA GTTTTATAAG AAAAAAAAGA ATATATAAGG CTTTTAAAGC
     4741 CTTTAAGGTT TAACGGTTGT GGACAACAAG CCAGGGATGT AACGCACTGA GAAGCCCTTA
     4801 GAGCCTCTCA AAGCAATTTT GAGTGACACA GGAACACTTA ACGGCTGACA TGGGGCGCGC
     4861 CCAGCTGTAA CGCCAGCAAC GCGGCCTTTT TACGGTTCCT GGCCTTTTGC TGGCCTTTTG
     4921 CTCACATGTT CTTTCCAGCG ACATATGCCA TACGCCGAAC TGAACTCCAC CTAATGTCTT
     4981 GGAGATTGTC GGATAGCGCG GAATAGGATT GTGCCCTCTG AGCGGATAAC AATTTCACAC
     5041 AGGAAACAGC TATGACCATG ACACATGCAT CCACCATCGC AGACTTATCA TCACTGAGCC
     5101 TCCACCTAGC CTATACAACA ATAGCGTGCG TGGTTAGCAC GCTAGGTGGA AGGGCTCGGA
     5161 GTTGTGGTAA TCTATGTATC CTGGGGTTAG CGTAACAGGT TGGATGATAA GTCCCCGGTC
     5221 TAGCCGACTG CGCAAAAGAC ATAATCGATT CACAAAAAAT AGGCACACGA AAAACAAGTT
     5281 AAGGGATGCA GTTTATGCAT CCCTTAACAA GCTTACTTAT TAAATAATTT ATAGCTATTG
     5341 AAAAGAGATA AGAATTGTTC AAAGCTAATA TTGTTTAAAT CGTCAATTCC TGCATGTTTT
     5401 AAGGAATTGT TAAATTGATT TTTTGTAAAT ATTTTCTTGT ATTCTTTGTT AACCCATTTC
     5461 ATAACGAAAT AATTATACTT TTGTTTATCT TTGTGTGATA TTCTTGATTT TTTTCTACTT
     5521 AATCTGATAA GTGAGCTATT CACTTTAGGT TTAGGATGAA AATATTCTCT TGGAACCATA
     5581 CTTAATATAG AAATATCAAC TTCTGCCATT AAAAGTAATG CCAATGAGCG TTTTGTATTT
     5641 AATAATCTTT TAGCAAACCC GTATTCCACG ATTAAATAAA TCTCATTAGC TATACTA
//
