# Supplementary material for: A genetic platform for a biocementation bacterium
Source: bioRxiv preprint, doi:10.64898/2025.12.05.692644, version 1 (2025-12-06)
Supplement: Plasmid Sequences [file 692644_file03.zip › Sporosarcina Plasmid Vectors/Transposon plasmids/pGLU_471.gb]

LOCUS       pGLU_471                5732 bp ds-DNA     circular     30-APR-2025
DEFINITION  .
FEATURES             Location/Qualifiers
     CDS             1..1431
                     /label="Tn5_TnpA"
                     /ApEinfo_revcolor="#f58a5e"
                     /ApEinfo_fwdcolor="#f58a5e"
     prokaryote t... 1436..1616
                     /label="TAmarelleT9"
                     /ApEinfo_revcolor="#f58a5e"
                     /ApEinfo_fwdcolor="#f58a5e"
     miscellaneous   1617..1862
                     /label="oriT"
                     /ApEinfo_revcolor="#84b0dc"
                     /ApEinfo_fwdcolor="#84b0dc"
     miscellaneous   complement(1871..1910)
                     /label="UNS1"
                     /ApEinfo_revcolor="#9eafd2"
                     /ApEinfo_fwdcolor="#9eafd2"
     prokaryote t... complement(1911..1940)
                     /label="L2U5H11"
                     /ApEinfo_revcolor="#f8d3a9"
                     /ApEinfo_fwdcolor="#f8d3a9"
     primer_bind     complement(1993..2009)
                     /label="M13 fwd"
                     /ApEinfo_revcolor="#d59687"
                     /ApEinfo_fwdcolor="#d59687"
     primer_bind     complement(1993..2010)
                     /label="M13-fwd"
                     /ApEinfo_revcolor="#85dae9"
                     /ApEinfo_fwdcolor="#85dae9"
     promoter        2123..2227
                     /label="Pamp"
                     /ApEinfo_revcolor="#faac61"
                     /ApEinfo_fwdcolor="#faac61"
     CDS             2228..3088
                     /label="AmpR"
                     /ApEinfo_revcolor="#f58a5e"
                     /ApEinfo_fwdcolor="#f58a5e"
     misc_recomb     3189..3209
                     /label="attB1"
                     /ApEinfo_revcolor="#c7b0e3"
                     /ApEinfo_fwdcolor="#c7b0e3"
     misc_feature    3189..3209
                     /label="Gateway recomb1"
                     /ApEinfo_revcolor="#f58a5e"
                     /ApEinfo_fwdcolor="#f58a5e"
     ORI             complement(3345..3733)
                     /label="R6K ORI"
                     /ApEinfo_revcolor="#f58a5e"
                     /ApEinfo_fwdcolor="#f58a5e"
     primer_bind     3923..3939
                     /label="M13 rev"
                     /ApEinfo_revcolor="#c7b0e3"
                     /ApEinfo_fwdcolor="#c7b0e3"
     primer_bind     3923..3943
                     /label="M13-rev"
                     /ApEinfo_revcolor="#85dae9"
                     /ApEinfo_fwdcolor="#85dae9"
     prokaryote p... complement(3996..4027)
                     /label="L2U8H11"
                     /ApEinfo_revcolor="#75c6a9"
                     /ApEinfo_fwdcolor="#75c6a9"
     miscellaneous   complement(4028..4067)
                     /label="UNSX"
                     /ApEinfo_revcolor="#9eafd2"
                     /ApEinfo_fwdcolor="#9eafd2"
     miscellaneous   4076..4094
                     /label="Tn5_LE"
                     /ApEinfo_revcolor="#faac61"
                     /ApEinfo_fwdcolor="#faac61"
     miscellaneous   complement(4076..4094)
                     /label="Tn5_RE"
                     /ApEinfo_revcolor="#faac61"
                     /ApEinfo_fwdcolor="#faac61"
     prokaryote t... complement(4095..4180)
                     /label="TermC"
                     /ApEinfo_revcolor="#f8d3a9"
                     /ApEinfo_fwdcolor="#f8d3a9"
     misc_feature    complement(4185..4919)
                     /label="ermC"
                     /ApEinfo_revcolor="#faac61"
                     /ApEinfo_fwdcolor="#faac61"
     prokaryote p... complement(4921..5372)
                     /label="PermC"
                     /ApEinfo_revcolor="#faac61"
                     /ApEinfo_fwdcolor="#faac61"
     RBS             complement(5042..5052)
                     /label="bsRBS"
                     /ApEinfo_revcolor="#b7e6d7"
                     /ApEinfo_fwdcolor="#b7e6d7"
     misc_feature    5373..5402
                     /label="F primer binding"
                     /ApEinfo_revcolor="#d6b295"
                     /ApEinfo_fwdcolor="#d6b295"
     Primer site     5373..5402
                     /label="F-skpp-asm-15-mer-2x"
                     /ApEinfo_revcolor="#f58a5e"
                     /ApEinfo_fwdcolor="#f58a5e"
     Barcode         5407..5426
                     /label=">skpp-6-F sk20mer-46145"
                     /ApEinfo_revcolor="#faac61"
                     /ApEinfo_fwdcolor="#faac61"
     Barcode         5407..5426
                     /label="BC.0006"
                     /ApEinfo_revcolor="#c6c9d1"
                     /ApEinfo_fwdcolor="#c6c9d1"
     Primer site     5450..5479
                     /label="R-skpp-asm-15-mer-2x"
                     /ApEinfo_revcolor="#f58a5e"
                     /ApEinfo_fwdcolor="#f58a5e"
     misc_feature    complement(5450..5479)
                     /label="R primer binding"
                     /ApEinfo_revcolor="#d6b295"
                     /ApEinfo_fwdcolor="#d6b295"
     miscellaneous   5480..5498
                     /label="Tn5_RE"
                     /ApEinfo_revcolor="#faac61"
                     /ApEinfo_fwdcolor="#faac61"
     miscellaneous   complement(5480..5498)
                     /label="Tn5_LE"
                     /ApEinfo_revcolor="#faac61"
                     /ApEinfo_fwdcolor="#faac61"
     terminator      5499..5559
                     /label="L3S2P21"
                     /ApEinfo_revcolor="#c6c9d1"
                     /ApEinfo_fwdcolor="#c6c9d1"
     Promoter        5560..5732
                     /label="p02768"
                     /ApEinfo_revcolor="#b1ff67"
                     /ApEinfo_fwdcolor="#b1ff67"
ORIGIN
        1 ATGATTACCA GTGCACTGCA TCGTGCGGCG GATTGGGCGA AAAGCGTGTT TTCTAGTGCT
       61 GCGCTGGGTG ATCCGCGTCG TACCGCGCGT CTGGTGAATG TTGCGGCGCA ACTGGCCAAA
      121 TATAGCGGCA AAAGCATTAC CATTAGCAGC GAAGGCAGCA AAGCCATGCA GGAAGGCGCG
      181 TATCGTTTTA TTCGTAATCC GAACGTGAGC GCGGAAGCGA TTCGTAAAGC GGGTGCCATG
      241 CAGACCGTGA AACTGGCCCA GGAATTTCCG GAACTGCTGG CAATTGAAGA TACCACCTCT
      301 CTGAGCTATC GTCATCAGGT GGCGGAAGAA CTGGGCAAAC TGGGTAGCAT TCAGGATAAA
      361 AGCCGTGGTT GGTGGGTGCA TAGCGTGCTG CTGCTGGAAG CGACCACCTT TCGTACCGTG
      421 GGCCTGCTGC ATCAAGAATG GTGGATGCGT CCGGATGATC CGGCGGATGC GGATGAAAAA
      481 GAAAGCGGCA AATGGCTGGC CGCTGCTGCA ACTTCGCGTC TGAGAATGGG CAGCATGATG
      541 AGCAACGTGA TTGCGGTGTG CGATCGTGAA GCGGATATTC ATGCGTATCT GCAAGATAAA
      601 CTGGCCCATA ACGAACGTTT TGTGGTGCGT AGCAAACATC CGCGTAAAGA TGTGGAAAGC
      661 GGCCTGTATC TGTATGATCA CCTGAAAAAC CAGCCGGAAC TGGGCGGCTA TCAGATTAGC
      721 ATTCCGCAGA AAGGCGTGGT GGATAAACGT GGCAAACGTA AAAACCGTCC GGCGCGTAAA
      781 GCGAGCCTGA GCCTGCGTAG CGGCCGTATT ACCCTGAAAC AGGGCAACAT TACCCTGAAC
      841 GCGGTGCTGG CCGAAGAAAT TAATCCGCCG AAAGGCGAAA CCCCGCTGAA ATGGCTGCTG
      901 CTGACCAGCG AGCCGGTGGA AAGTCTGGCC CAAGCGCTGC GTGTGATTGA TATTTATACC
      961 CATCGTTGGC GCATTGAAGA ATTTCACAAA GCGTGGAAAA CGGGTGCGGG TGCGGAACGT
     1021 CAGCGTATGG AAGAACCGGA TAACCTGGAA CGTATGGTGA GCATTCTGAG CTTTGTGGCG
     1081 GTGCGTCTGC TGCAACTGCG TGAATCTTTT ACTCCGCCGC AAGCACTGCG TGCGCAGGGC
     1141 CTGCTGAAAG AAGCGGAACA CGTTGAAAGC CAGAGCGCGG AAACCGTGCT GACCCCGGAT
     1201 GAATGCCAAC TGCTGGGCTA TCTGGATAAA GGCAAACGCA AACGCAAAGA AAAAGCGGGC
     1261 AGCCTGCAAT GGGCGTATAT GGCGATTGCG CGTCTGGGCG GCTTTATGGA TAGCAAACGT
     1321 ACCGGCATTG CGAGCTGGGG TGCGCTGTGG GAAGGTTGGG AAGCGCTGCA AAGCAAACTG
     1381 GATGGCTTTC TGGCCGCGAA AGACCTGATG GCGCAGGGCA TTAAAATCTA AGCTTGGAAT
     1441 CTCCTTCTCG CCTCTTTCGC TGAACACGAA AGCGAATCCG TTCAGCACAC ACTTTACGAT
     1501 ATGGCGCAAA AAGTCCTCGG CTGCGTGCCG GAAGTGAAAG ACATCCACCT CACCATGCCC
     1561 AACAAGCATT GCCTGCTCGT GGACCTGTCC CGCTTCGGTC AGGACAATCC CAACGACTTT
     1621 TCCGCTGCAT AACCCTGCTT CGGGGTCATT ATAGCGATTT TTTCGGTATA TCCATCCTTT
     1681 TTCGCACGAT ATACAGGATT TTGCCAAAGG GTTCGTGTAG ACTTTCCTTG GTGTATCCAA
     1741 CGGCGTCAGC CGGGCAGGAT AGGTGAAGTA GGCCCACCCG CGAGCGGGTG TTCCTTCTTC
     1801 ACTGTCCCTT ATTCGCACCT GGCGGTGCTC AACGGGAATC CTGCTCTGCG AGGCTGGCCG
     1861 TACTCCTTCG GAGACGAGAC GAGACAGCCT GAGAATGGAT GCGAGTAATG ATACAACAAT
     1921 AGCGTGCTGT TCGCACGCTA AGGTCAGGCG GAATGGCACT TCCTTATTCC AGATGCGTGC
     1981 GGATTATGCA TGACTGGCCG TCGTTTTACA ACGTCGTGAC TGGGAAAACC CTGGCGCTTG
     2041 TGGTGGATCA CAGTTATTGG AGACTTCCTT GGCCGTACGA TGGGTTTTGT TTCAGGTATC
     2101 TGGCACTTTT CGGGGAAATG TGCGCGGAAC CCCTATTTGT TTATTTTTCT AAATACATTC
     2161 AAATATGTAT CCGCTCATGA GACAATAACC CTGATAAATG CTTCAATAAT ATTGAAAAAG
     2221 GAAGAGTATG AGTATTCAAC ATTTCCGTGT CGCCCTTATT CCCTTTTTTG CGGCATTTTG
     2281 CCTTCCTGTT TTTGCTCACC CAGAAACGCT GGTGAAAGTA AAAGATGCTG AAGATCAGTT
     2341 GGGTGCACGA GTGGGTTACA TCGAACTGGA TCTCAACAGC GGTAAGATCC TTGAGAGTTT
     2401 TCGCCCCGAA GAACGTTTTC CAATGATGAG CACTTTTAAA GTTCTGCTAT GTGGCGCGGT
     2461 ATTATCCCGT ATTGACGCCG GGCAAGAGCA ACTCGGTCGC CGCATACACT ATTCTCAGAA
     2521 TGACTTGGTT GAGTACTCAC CAGTCACAGA AAAGCATCTT ACGGATGGCA TGACAGTAAG
     2581 AGAATTATGC AGTGCTGCCA TAACCATGAG TGATAACACT GCGGCCAACT TACTTCTGAC
     2641 AACGATCGGA GGACCGAAGG AGCTAACCGC TTTTTTGCAC AACATGGGGG ATCATGTAAC
     2701 TCGCCTTGAT CGTTGGGAAC CGGAGCTGAA TGAAGCCATA CCAAACGACG AGCGTGACAC
     2761 CACGATGCCT GTAGCAATGG CAACAACGTT GCGCAAACTA TTAACTGGCG AACTACTTAC
     2821 TCTAGCTTCC CGGCAACAAT TAATAGACTG GATGGAGGCG GATAAAGTTG CAGGACCACT
     2881 TCTGCGCTCG GCCCTTCCGG CTGGCTGGTT TATTGCTGAT AAATCTGGAG CCGGTGAGCG
     2941 TGGCTCTCGC GGTATCATTG CAGCACTGGG GCCAGATGGT AAGCCCTCCC GTATCGTAGT
     3001 TATCTACACG ACGGGGAGTC AGGCAACTAT GGATGAACGA AATAGACAGA TCGCTGAGAT
     3061 AGGTGCCTCA CTGATTAAGC ATTGGTAACT GTCAGACCAA GTTTACTCAT ATATACTTTA
     3121 GATTGATTTA AAACTTCATT TTTAATTTAA AAGGATCTAG GTGAAGATCC TTGAATTGCC
     3181 ATTATCAACA AGTTTGTACA AAAAAGCAGG CTCCGAATTG GTATCACGAG GACGATTTGA
     3241 AGCCCCCTAC CCATTTACGC TGACTTGACG GGACGGCGGC TTTGTTGAAT AGAGCGTCAG
     3301 ACCCCGTAGA AAAGATCAAA GGATCTTCGG CCGGCCGGCG CGCCGATCTG AAGATCAGCA
     3361 GTTCAACCTG TTGATAGTAC GTACTAAGCT CTCATGTTTC ACGTACTAAG CTCTCATGTT
     3421 TAACGTACTA AGCTCTCATG TTTAACGAAC TAAACCCTCA TGGCTAACGT ACTAAGCTCT
     3481 CATGGCTAAC GTACTAAGCT CTCATGTTTC ACGTACTAAG CTCTCATGTT TGAACAATAA
     3541 AATTAATATA AATCAGCAAC TTAAATAGCC TCTAAGGTTT TAAGTTTTAT AAGAAAAAAA
     3601 AGAATATATA AGGCTTTTAA AGCCTTTAAG GTTTAACGGT TGTGGACAAC AAGCCAGGGA
     3661 TGTAACGCAC TGAGAAGCCC TTAGAGCCTC TCAAAGCAAT TTTGAGTGAC ACAGGAACAC
     3721 TTAACGGCTG ACATGGGGCG CGCCCAGCTG TAACGCCAGC AACGCGGCCT TTTTACGGTT
     3781 CCTGGCCTTT TGCTGGCCTT TTGCTCACAT GTTCTTTCCA GCGACATATG CCATACGCCG
     3841 AACTGAACTC CACCTAATGT CTTGGAGATT GTCGGATAGC GCGGAATAGG ATTGTGCCCT
     3901 CTGAGCGGAT AACAATTTCA CACAGGAAAC AGCTATGACC ATGACACATG CATCCACCAT
     3961 CGCAGACTTA TCATCACTGA GCCTCCACCT AGCCTATACA ACAATAGCGT GCGTGGTTAG
     4021 CACGCTAGGT GGAAGGGCTC GGAGTTGTGG TAATCTATGT ATCCTGGGGT TAGCGCTGTC
     4081 TCTTATACAC ATCTGCCGAC TGCGCAAAAG ACATAATCGA TTCACAAAAA ATAGGCACAC
     4141 GAAAAACAAG TTAAGGGATG CAGTTTATGC ATCCCTTAAC AAGCTTACTT ATTAAATAAT
     4201 TTATAGCTAT TGAAAAGAGA TAAGAATTGT TCAAAGCTAA TATTGTTTAA ATCGTCAATT
     4261 CCTGCATGTT TTAAGGAATT GTTAAATTGA TTTTTTGTAA ATATTTTCTT GTATTCTTTG
     4321 TTAACCCATT TCATAACGAA ATAATTATAC TTTTGTTTAT CTTTGTGTGA TATTCTTGAT
     4381 TTTTTTCTAC TTAATCTGAT AAGTGAGCTA TTCACTTTAG GTTTAGGATG AAAATATTCT
     4441 CTTGGAACCA TACTTAATAT AGAAATATCA ACTTCTGCCA TTAAAAGTAA TGCCAATGAG
     4501 CGTTTTGTAT TTAATAATCT TTTAGCAAAC CCGTATTCCA CGATTAAATA AATCTCATTA
     4561 GCTATACTAT CAAAAACAAT TTTGCGTATT ATATCCGTAC TTATGTTATA AGGTATATTA
     4621 CCATATATTT TATAGGATTG GTTTTTAGGA AATTTAAACT GCAATATATC CTTGTTTAAA
     4681 ACTTGGAAAT TATCGTGATC AACAAGTTTA TTTTCTGTAG TTTTGCATAA TTTATGGTCT
     4741 ATTTCAATGG CAGTTACGAA ATTACACCTC TTTACTAATT CAAGGGTAAA ATGGCCTTTT
     4801 CCTGAGCCGA TTTCAAAGAT ATTATCATGT TCATTTAATC TTATGTTTGT CATAATCTTG
     4861 TCGATATTAT GCTTAGAAGT AATAAAGTTT TGACTGTGTT TTATATTTTT CTCGTTCATT
     4921 TATAACCCTC TTTAATTTGG TTATATGAAT TTTGCTTATT AACGATTCAT TATAACCACT
     4981 TATTTTTTGT TTGGTTGATA ATGAACTGTG CTGATTACAA AAATACTAAA AATGCCCATA
     5041 TTTTTTCCTC CTTATAAAAT TAGTATAATT ATAGCACGAC CTCTGATAAA TATGAACATG
     5101 ATGAGTGATC GTTAAATTTA TACTGCAATC GGATGCGATT ATTGAATAAA AGATATGAGA
     5161 GATTTATCTA ATTTCTTTTT TCTTGTAAAA AAAGAAAGTT CTTAAAGGTT TTATAGTTTT
     5221 GGTCGTAGAG CACACGGTTT AACGACTTAA TTACGAAGTA AATAAGTCTA GTGTGTTAGA
     5281 CTTTATGAAA TCTATATACG TTTATATATA TTTATTATCC GGAGGTGTAG CATGTCTCAT
     5341 TCAATTTTGA GGGTTGCCAG AGTTAAAGGA TCGGGTCACG CGTAGGACGC GTCGAGTAGG
     5401 GTAATGCATG TTTAGGAACG CTACCGGCAn nnnnnnnnnn nnnnnnnnnG TTCCGCAGCC
     5461 ACACGCCGTG TGAAGCTGGA GATGTGTATA AGAGACAGCT CGGTACCAAA TTCCAGAAAA
     5521 GAGGCCTCCC GAAAGGGGGG CCTTTTTTCG TTTTGGTCCT GATAACTTGT GAGTAACATA
     5581 GAATAACTTA TGCATATCTG CAAACAGGTT ATGCACATGT TGAAAACCTT GTGTCAGTGT
     5641 GGTAAAGTCA CTTATCCACA AATCCACAGG CCCTATTACT ATTATTACTA TCTTTTAATT
     5701 AATTAATATA AATATATAAG CGAGGGTATG AA
//
