# Supplementary material for: A genetic platform for a biocementation bacterium
Source: bioRxiv preprint, doi:10.64898/2025.12.05.692644, version 1 (2025-12-06)
Supplement: Plasmid Sequences [file 692644_file03.zip › Sporosarcina Plasmid Vectors/Transposon plasmids/pGLU_420.gb]

LOCUS       pGLU_420                5418 bp ds-DNA     circular     30-APR-2025
DEFINITION  .
FEATURES             Location/Qualifiers
     prokaryote p... complement(352..803)
                     /label="PermC"
                     /ApEinfo_revcolor="#faac61"
                     /ApEinfo_fwdcolor="#faac61"
     RBS             complement(473..483)
                     /label="bsRBS"
                     /ApEinfo_revcolor="#b7e6d7"
                     /ApEinfo_fwdcolor="#b7e6d7"
     Primer site     804..833
                     /label="F-skpp-asm-15-mer-2x"
                     /ApEinfo_revcolor="#f58a5e"
                     /ApEinfo_fwdcolor="#f58a5e"
     misc_feature    804..833
                     /label="F primer binding"
                     /ApEinfo_revcolor="#d6b295"
                     /ApEinfo_fwdcolor="#d6b295"
     Barcode         838..857
                     /label="BC.0001"
                     /ApEinfo_revcolor="#c6c9d1"
                     /ApEinfo_fwdcolor="#c6c9d1"
     Barcode         838..857
                     /label=">skpp-1-F sk20mer-10787"
                     /ApEinfo_revcolor="#faac61"
                     /ApEinfo_fwdcolor="#faac61"
     Primer site     881..910
                     /label="R-skpp-asm-15-mer-2x"
                     /ApEinfo_revcolor="#f58a5e"
                     /ApEinfo_fwdcolor="#f58a5e"
     misc_feature    complement(881..910)
                     /label="R primer binding"
                     /ApEinfo_revcolor="#d6b295"
                     /ApEinfo_fwdcolor="#d6b295"
     miscellaneous   911..940
                     /label="Himar_RE"
                     /ApEinfo_revcolor="#faac61"
                     /ApEinfo_fwdcolor="#faac61"
     miscellaneous   complement(911..940)
                     /label="Himar_LE"
                     /ApEinfo_revcolor="#faac61"
                     /ApEinfo_fwdcolor="#faac61"
     terminator      941..1001
                     /label="L3S2P21"
                     /ApEinfo_revcolor="#c6c9d1"
                     /ApEinfo_fwdcolor="#c6c9d1"
     Promoter        1002..1222
                     /label="p00572"
                     /ApEinfo_revcolor="#b1ff67"
                     /ApEinfo_fwdcolor="#b1ff67"
     CDS             1223..2269
                     /label="Himar_Tnp"
                     /ApEinfo_revcolor="#f58a5e"
                     /ApEinfo_fwdcolor="#f58a5e"
     prokaryote t... 2274..2454
                     /label="TAmarelleT9"
                     /ApEinfo_revcolor="#f58a5e"
                     /ApEinfo_fwdcolor="#f58a5e"
     miscellaneous   2455..2700
                     /label="oriT"
                     /ApEinfo_revcolor="#84b0dc"
                     /ApEinfo_fwdcolor="#84b0dc"
     miscellaneous   complement(2709..2748)
                     /label="UNS1"
                     /ApEinfo_revcolor="#9eafd2"
                     /ApEinfo_fwdcolor="#9eafd2"
     prokaryote t... complement(2749..2778)
                     /label="L2U5H11"
                     /ApEinfo_revcolor="#f8d3a9"
                     /ApEinfo_fwdcolor="#f8d3a9"
     primer_bind     complement(2831..2847)
                     /label="M13 fwd"
                     /ApEinfo_revcolor="#d59687"
                     /ApEinfo_fwdcolor="#d59687"
     primer_bind     complement(2831..2848)
                     /label="M13-fwd"
                     /ApEinfo_revcolor="#85dae9"
                     /ApEinfo_fwdcolor="#85dae9"
     promoter        2961..3065
                     /label="Pamp"
                     /ApEinfo_revcolor="#faac61"
                     /ApEinfo_fwdcolor="#faac61"
     CDS             3066..3926
                     /label="AmpR"
                     /ApEinfo_revcolor="#f58a5e"
                     /ApEinfo_fwdcolor="#f58a5e"
     misc_recomb     4027..4047
                     /label="attB1"
                     /ApEinfo_revcolor="#c7b0e3"
                     /ApEinfo_fwdcolor="#c7b0e3"
     misc_feature    4027..4047
                     /label="Gateway recomb1"
                     /ApEinfo_revcolor="#f58a5e"
                     /ApEinfo_fwdcolor="#f58a5e"
     ORI             complement(4183..4571)
                     /label="R6K ORI"
                     /ApEinfo_revcolor="#f58a5e"
                     /ApEinfo_fwdcolor="#f58a5e"
     primer_bind     4761..4777
                     /label="M13 rev"
                     /ApEinfo_revcolor="#c7b0e3"
                     /ApEinfo_fwdcolor="#c7b0e3"
     primer_bind     4761..4781
                     /label="M13-rev"
                     /ApEinfo_revcolor="#85dae9"
                     /ApEinfo_fwdcolor="#85dae9"
     prokaryote p... complement(4834..4865)
                     /label="L2U8H11"
                     /ApEinfo_revcolor="#75c6a9"
                     /ApEinfo_fwdcolor="#75c6a9"
     miscellaneous   complement(4866..4905)
                     /label="UNSX"
                     /ApEinfo_revcolor="#9eafd2"
                     /ApEinfo_fwdcolor="#9eafd2"
     miscellaneous   4914..4943
                     /label="Himar_LE"
                     /ApEinfo_revcolor="#faac61"
                     /ApEinfo_fwdcolor="#faac61"
     miscellaneous   complement(4914..4943)
                     /label="Himar_RE"
                     /ApEinfo_revcolor="#faac61"
                     /ApEinfo_fwdcolor="#faac61"
     prokaryote t... complement(4944..5029)
                     /label="TermC"
                     /ApEinfo_revcolor="#f8d3a9"
                     /ApEinfo_fwdcolor="#f8d3a9"
ORIGIN
        1 TCAAAAACAA TTTTGCGTAT TATATCCGTA CTTATGTTAT AAGGTATATT ACCATATATT
       61 TTATAGGATT GGTTTTTAGG AAATTTAAAC TGCAATATAT CCTTGTTTAA AACTTGGAAA
      121 TTATCGTGAT CAACAAGTTT ATTTTCTGTA GTTTTGCATA ATTTATGGTC TATTTCAATG
      181 GCAGTTACGA AATTACACCT CTTTACTAAT TCAAGGGTAA AATGGCCTTT TCCTGAGCCG
      241 ATTTCAAAGA TATTATCATG TTCATTTAAT CTTATGTTTG TCATAATCTT GTCGATATTA
      301 TGCTTAGAAG TAATAAAGTT TTGACTGTGT TTTATATTTT TCTCGTTCAT TTATAACCCT
      361 CTTTAATTTG GTTATATGAA TTTTGCTTAT TAACGATTCA TTATAACCAC TTATTTTTTG
      421 TTTGGTTGAT AATGAACTGT GCTGATTACA AAAATACTAA AAATGCCCAT ATTTTTTCCT
      481 CCTTATAAAA TTAGTATAAT TATAGCACGA CCTCTGATAA ATATGAACAT GATGAGTGAT
      541 CGTTAAATTT ATACTGCAAT CGGATGCGAT TATTGAATAA AAGATATGAG AGATTTATCT
      601 AATTTCTTTT TTCTTGTAAA AAAAGAAAGT TCTTAAAGGT TTTATAGTTT TGGTCGTAGA
      661 GCACACGGTT TAACGACTTA ATTACGAAGT AAATAAGTCT AGTGTGTTAG ACTTTATGAA
      721 ATCTATATAC GTTTATATAT ATTTATTATC CGGAGGTGTA GCATGTCTCA TTCAATTTTG
      781 AGGGTTGCCA GAGTTAAAGG ATCGGGTCAC GCGTAGGACG CGTCGAGTAG GGTAATGATA
      841 TAGATGCCGT CCTAGCGGCA nnnnnnnnnn nnnnnnnnnn GTTCCGCAGC CACACGCCGT
      901 GTGAAGCTGG TAGACCGGGG ACTTATCATC CAACCTGTTA CTCGGTACCA AATTCCAGAA
      961 AAGAGGCCTC CCGAAAGGGG GGCCTTTTTT CGTTTTGGTC CATAGCTTCA TATTGATTGA
     1021 AAAATGGCCG CTAAATTGAA GTGAATACTT CATAACAACT TTACCGTGTG TTTTTCAATA
     1081 AAATGCTTGA CTATAAGCAG AAATCGTTAT AAGATTAGAA ATGGTAATTC TAAAACCCCA
     1141 CAATAAGCCC CGGAAGGTTA TTTGTGTTTA GGGATATAGA GATTAAATCG GGAAATTTAC
     1201 AGTTAATTAG GAGGATACAA TTATGGAAAA AAAGGAATTT CGTGTTTTGA TAAAATACTG
     1261 TTTTCTGAAG GGAAAAAATA CAGTGGAAGC AAAAACTTGG CTTGATAATG AGTTTCCGGA
     1321 CTCTGCCCCA GGGAAATCAA CAATAATTGA TTGGTATGCA AAATTCAAGC GTGGTGAAAT
     1381 GAGCACGGAG GACGGTGAAC GCAGTGGACG CCCGAAAGAG GTGGTTACCG ACGAAAACAT
     1441 CAAAAAAATC CACAAAATGA TTTTGAATGA CCGTAAAATG AAGTTGATCG AGATAGCAGA
     1501 GGCCTTAAAG ATATCAAAGG AACGTGTTGG TCATATCATT CATCAATATT TGGATATGCG
     1561 GAAGCTCTGT GCGAAATGGG TGCCGCGCGA GCTCACATTT GACCAAAAAC AACGACGTGT
     1621 TGATGATTCT AAGCGGTGTT TGCAGCTGTT AACTCGTAAT ACACCCGAGT TTTTCCGTCG
     1681 ATATGTGACA ATGGATGAAA CATGGCTCCA TCACTACACT CCTGAGTCCA ATCGACAGTC
     1741 GGCTGAGTGG ACAGCGACCG GTGAACCGTC TCCGAAGCGT GGAAAGACTC AAAAGTCCGC
     1801 TGGCAAAGTA ATGGCCTCTG TTTTTTGGGA TGCGCATGGA ATAATTTTTA TCGATTATCT
     1861 TGAGAAGGGA AAAACCATCA ACAGTGACTA TTATATGGCG TTATTGGAGC GTTTGAAGGT
     1921 CGAAATCGCG GCAAAACGGC CCCACATGAA GAAGAAAAAA GTGTTGTTCC ACCAAGACAA
     1981 CGCACCGTGC CACAAGTCAT TGAGAACGAT GGCAAAAATT CATGAATTGG GCTTCGAATT
     2041 GCTTCCCCAC CCGCCGTATT CTCCAGATCT GGCCCCCAGC GACTTTTTCT TGTTCTCAGA
     2101 CCTCAAAAGG ATGCTCGCAG GGAAAAAATT TGGCTGCAAT GAAGAGGTGA TCGCCGAAAC
     2161 TGAGGCCTAT TTTGAGGCAA AACCGAAGGA GTACTACCAA AATGGTATCA AAAAATTGGA
     2221 AGGTCGTTAT AATCGTTGTA TCGCTCTTGA AGGGAACTAT GTTGAATAAG CTTGGAATCT
     2281 CCTTCTCGCC TCTTTCGCTG AACACGAAAG CGAATCCGTT CAGCACACAC TTTACGATAT
     2341 GGCGCAAAAA GTCCTCGGCT GCGTGCCGGA AGTGAAAGAC ATCCACCTCA CCATGCCCAA
     2401 CAAGCATTGC CTGCTCGTGG ACCTGTCCCG CTTCGGTCAG GACAATCCCA ACGACTTTTC
     2461 CGCTGCATAA CCCTGCTTCG GGGTCATTAT AGCGATTTTT TCGGTATATC CATCCTTTTT
     2521 CGCACGATAT ACAGGATTTT GCCAAAGGGT TCGTGTAGAC TTTCCTTGGT GTATCCAACG
     2581 GCGTCAGCCG GGCAGGATAG GTGAAGTAGG CCCACCCGCG AGCGGGTGTT CCTTCTTCAC
     2641 TGTCCCTTAT TCGCACCTGG CGGTGCTCAA CGGGAATCCT GCTCTGCGAG GCTGGCCGTA
     2701 CTCCTTCGGA GACGAGACGA GACAGCCTGA GAATGGATGC GAGTAATGAT ACAACAATAG
     2761 CGTGCTGTTC GCACGCTAAG GTCAGGCGGA ATGGCACTTC CTTATTCCAG ATGCGTGCGG
     2821 ATTATGCATG ACTGGCCGTC GTTTTACAAC GTCGTGACTG GGAAAACCCT GGCGCTTGTG
     2881 GTGGATCACA GTTATTGGAG ACTTCCTTGG CCGTACGATG GGTTTTGTTT CAGGTATCTG
     2941 GCACTTTTCG GGGAAATGTG CGCGGAACCC CTATTTGTTT ATTTTTCTAA ATACATTCAA
     3001 ATATGTATCC GCTCATGAGA CAATAACCCT GATAAATGCT TCAATAATAT TGAAAAAGGA
     3061 AGAGTATGAG TATTCAACAT TTCCGTGTCG CCCTTATTCC CTTTTTTGCG GCATTTTGCC
     3121 TTCCTGTTTT TGCTCACCCA GAAACGCTGG TGAAAGTAAA AGATGCTGAA GATCAGTTGG
     3181 GTGCACGAGT GGGTTACATC GAACTGGATC TCAACAGCGG TAAGATCCTT GAGAGTTTTC
     3241 GCCCCGAAGA ACGTTTTCCA ATGATGAGCA CTTTTAAAGT TCTGCTATGT GGCGCGGTAT
     3301 TATCCCGTAT TGACGCCGGG CAAGAGCAAC TCGGTCGCCG CATACACTAT TCTCAGAATG
     3361 ACTTGGTTGA GTACTCACCA GTCACAGAAA AGCATCTTAC GGATGGCATG ACAGTAAGAG
     3421 AATTATGCAG TGCTGCCATA ACCATGAGTG ATAACACTGC GGCCAACTTA CTTCTGACAA
     3481 CGATCGGAGG ACCGAAGGAG CTAACCGCTT TTTTGCACAA CATGGGGGAT CATGTAACTC
     3541 GCCTTGATCG TTGGGAACCG GAGCTGAATG AAGCCATACC AAACGACGAG CGTGACACCA
     3601 CGATGCCTGT AGCAATGGCA ACAACGTTGC GCAAACTATT AACTGGCGAA CTACTTACTC
     3661 TAGCTTCCCG GCAACAATTA ATAGACTGGA TGGAGGCGGA TAAAGTTGCA GGACCACTTC
     3721 TGCGCTCGGC CCTTCCGGCT GGCTGGTTTA TTGCTGATAA ATCTGGAGCC GGTGAGCGTG
     3781 GCTCTCGCGG TATCATTGCA GCACTGGGGC CAGATGGTAA GCCCTCCCGT ATCGTAGTTA
     3841 TCTACACGAC GGGGAGTCAG GCAACTATGG ATGAACGAAA TAGACAGATC GCTGAGATAG
     3901 GTGCCTCACT GATTAAGCAT TGGTAACTGT CAGACCAAGT TTACTCATAT ATACTTTAGA
     3961 TTGATTTAAA ACTTCATTTT TAATTTAAAA GGATCTAGGT GAAGATCCTT GAATTGCCAT
     4021 TATCAACAAG TTTGTACAAA AAAGCAGGCT CCGAATTGGT ATCACGAGGA CGATTTGAAG
     4081 CCCCCTACCC ATTTACGCTG ACTTGACGGG ACGGCGGCTT TGTTGAATAG AGCGTCAGAC
     4141 CCCGTAGAAA AGATCAAAGG ATCTTCGGCC GGCCGGCGCG CCGATCTGAA GATCAGCAGT
     4201 TCAACCTGTT GATAGTACGT ACTAAGCTCT CATGTTTCAC GTACTAAGCT CTCATGTTTA
     4261 ACGTACTAAG CTCTCATGTT TAACGAACTA AACCCTCATG GCTAACGTAC TAAGCTCTCA
     4321 TGGCTAACGT ACTAAGCTCT CATGTTTCAC GTACTAAGCT CTCATGTTTG AACAATAAAA
     4381 TTAATATAAA TCAGCAACTT AAATAGCCTC TAAGGTTTTA AGTTTTATAA GAAAAAAAAG
     4441 AATATATAAG GCTTTTAAAG CCTTTAAGGT TTAACGGTTG TGGACAACAA GCCAGGGATG
     4501 TAACGCACTG AGAAGCCCTT AGAGCCTCTC AAAGCAATTT TGAGTGACAC AGGAACACTT
     4561 AACGGCTGAC ATGGGGCGCG CCCAGCTGTA ACGCCAGCAA CGCGGCCTTT TTACGGTTCC
     4621 TGGCCTTTTG CTGGCCTTTT GCTCACATGT TCTTTCCAGC GACATATGCC ATACGCCGAA
     4681 CTGAACTCCA CCTAATGTCT TGGAGATTGT CGGATAGCGC GGAATAGGAT TGTGCCCTCT
     4741 GAGCGGATAA CAATTTCACA CAGGAAACAG CTATGACCAT GACACATGCA TCCACCATCG
     4801 CAGACTTATC ATCACTGAGC CTCCACCTAG CCTATACAAC AATAGCGTGC GTGGTTAGCA
     4861 CGCTAGGTGG AAGGGCTCGG AGTTGTGGTA ATCTATGTAT CCTGGGGTTA GCGTAACAGG
     4921 TTGGATGATA AGTCCCCGGT CTAGCCGACT GCGCAAAAGA CATAATCGAT TCACAAAAAA
     4981 TAGGCACACG AAAAACAAGT TAAGGGATGC AGTTTATGCA TCCCTTAACA AGCTTACTTA
     5041 TTAAATAATT TATAGCTATT GAAAAGAGAT AAGAATTGTT CAAAGCTAAT ATTGTTTAAA
     5101 TCGTCAATTC CTGCATGTTT TAAGGAATTG TTAAATTGAT TTTTTGTAAA TATTTTCTTG
     5161 TATTCTTTGT TAACCCATTT CATAACGAAA TAATTATACT TTTGTTTATC TTTGTGTGAT
     5221 ATTCTTGATT TTTTTCTACT TAATCTGATA AGTGAGCTAT TCACTTTAGG TTTAGGATGA
     5281 AAATATTCTC TTGGAACCAT ACTTAATATA GAAATATCAA CTTCTGCCAT TAAAAGTAAT
     5341 GCCAATGAGC GTTTTGTATT TAATAATCTT TTAGCAAACC CGTATTCCAC GATTAAATAA
     5401 ATCTCATTAG CTATACTA
//
