# Supplementary material for: A genetic platform for a biocementation bacterium
Source: bioRxiv preprint, doi:10.64898/2025.12.05.692644, version 1 (2025-12-06)
Supplement: Plasmid Sequences [file 692644_file03.zip › Sporosarcina Plasmid Vectors/Transposon plasmids/pGLU_482.gb]

LOCUS       pGLU_482                5738 bp ds-DNA     circular     30-APR-2025
DEFINITION  .
FEATURES             Location/Qualifiers
     CDS             1..1431
                     /label="Tn5.002"
                     /ApEinfo_revcolor="#ffef86"
                     /ApEinfo_fwdcolor="#ffef86"
     prokaryote t... 1436..1616
                     /label="TAmarelleT9"
                     /ApEinfo_revcolor="#f58a5e"
                     /ApEinfo_fwdcolor="#f58a5e"
     miscellaneous   1617..1862
                     /label="oriT"
                     /ApEinfo_revcolor="#84b0dc"
                     /ApEinfo_fwdcolor="#84b0dc"
     miscellaneous   complement(1871..1910)
                     /label="UNS1"
                     /ApEinfo_revcolor="#9eafd2"
                     /ApEinfo_fwdcolor="#9eafd2"
     prokaryote t... complement(1911..1940)
                     /label="L2U5H11"
                     /ApEinfo_revcolor="#f8d3a9"
                     /ApEinfo_fwdcolor="#f8d3a9"
     primer_bind     complement(1993..2009)
                     /label="M13 fwd"
                     /ApEinfo_revcolor="#d59687"
                     /ApEinfo_fwdcolor="#d59687"
     primer_bind     complement(1993..2010)
                     /label="M13-fwd"
                     /ApEinfo_revcolor="#85dae9"
                     /ApEinfo_fwdcolor="#85dae9"
     promoter        2123..2227
                     /label="Pamp"
                     /ApEinfo_revcolor="#faac61"
                     /ApEinfo_fwdcolor="#faac61"
     CDS             2228..3088
                     /label="AmpR"
                     /ApEinfo_revcolor="#f58a5e"
                     /ApEinfo_fwdcolor="#f58a5e"
     misc_recomb     3189..3209
                     /label="attB1"
                     /ApEinfo_revcolor="#c7b0e3"
                     /ApEinfo_fwdcolor="#c7b0e3"
     misc_feature    3189..3209
                     /label="Gateway recomb1"
                     /ApEinfo_revcolor="#f58a5e"
                     /ApEinfo_fwdcolor="#f58a5e"
     ORI             complement(3345..3733)
                     /label="R6K ORI"
                     /ApEinfo_revcolor="#f58a5e"
                     /ApEinfo_fwdcolor="#f58a5e"
     primer_bind     3923..3939
                     /label="M13 rev"
                     /ApEinfo_revcolor="#c7b0e3"
                     /ApEinfo_fwdcolor="#c7b0e3"
     primer_bind     3923..3943
                     /label="M13-rev"
                     /ApEinfo_revcolor="#85dae9"
                     /ApEinfo_fwdcolor="#85dae9"
     prokaryote p... complement(3996..4027)
                     /label="L2U8H11"
                     /ApEinfo_revcolor="#75c6a9"
                     /ApEinfo_fwdcolor="#75c6a9"
     miscellaneous   complement(4028..4067)
                     /label="UNSX"
                     /ApEinfo_revcolor="#9eafd2"
                     /ApEinfo_fwdcolor="#9eafd2"
     miscellaneous   4076..4094
                     /label="Tn5_LE"
                     /ApEinfo_revcolor="#faac61"
                     /ApEinfo_fwdcolor="#faac61"
     miscellaneous   complement(4076..4094)
                     /label="Tn5_RE"
                     /ApEinfo_revcolor="#faac61"
                     /ApEinfo_fwdcolor="#faac61"
     prokaryote t... complement(4095..4180)
                     /label="TermC"
                     /ApEinfo_revcolor="#f8d3a9"
                     /ApEinfo_fwdcolor="#f8d3a9"
     misc_feature    complement(4185..4919)
                     /label="ermC"
                     /ApEinfo_revcolor="#faac61"
                     /ApEinfo_fwdcolor="#faac61"
     prokaryote p... complement(4921..5372)
                     /label="PermC"
                     /ApEinfo_revcolor="#faac61"
                     /ApEinfo_fwdcolor="#faac61"
     RBS             complement(5042..5052)
                     /label="bsRBS"
                     /ApEinfo_revcolor="#b7e6d7"
                     /ApEinfo_fwdcolor="#b7e6d7"
     misc_feature    5373..5402
                     /label="F primer binding"
                     /ApEinfo_revcolor="#d6b295"
                     /ApEinfo_fwdcolor="#d6b295"
     Primer site     5373..5402
                     /label="F-skpp-asm-15-mer-2x"
                     /ApEinfo_revcolor="#f58a5e"
                     /ApEinfo_fwdcolor="#f58a5e"
     Barcode         5407..5426
                     /label="BC.0007"
                     /ApEinfo_revcolor="#c6c9d1"
                     /ApEinfo_fwdcolor="#c6c9d1"
     Barcode         5407..5426
                     /label=">skpp-7-F sk20mer-15228"
                     /ApEinfo_revcolor="#faac61"
                     /ApEinfo_fwdcolor="#faac61"
     Primer site     5450..5479
                     /label="R-skpp-asm-15-mer-2x"
                     /ApEinfo_revcolor="#f58a5e"
                     /ApEinfo_fwdcolor="#f58a5e"
     misc_feature    complement(5450..5479)
                     /label="R primer binding"
                     /ApEinfo_revcolor="#d6b295"
                     /ApEinfo_fwdcolor="#d6b295"
     miscellaneous   5480..5498
                     /label="Tn5_RE"
                     /ApEinfo_revcolor="#faac61"
                     /ApEinfo_fwdcolor="#faac61"
     miscellaneous   complement(5480..5498)
                     /label="Tn5_LE"
                     /ApEinfo_revcolor="#faac61"
                     /ApEinfo_fwdcolor="#faac61"
     terminator      5499..5559
                     /label="L3S2P21"
                     /ApEinfo_revcolor="#c6c9d1"
                     /ApEinfo_fwdcolor="#c6c9d1"
     Promoter        5560..5738
                     /label="p13291"
                     /ApEinfo_revcolor="#b1ff67"
                     /ApEinfo_fwdcolor="#b1ff67"
ORIGIN
        1 ATGATTACAT CAGCATTACA TCGTGCAGCA GATTGGGCAA AATCAGTTTT TTCATCAGCA
       61 GCATTAGGTG ATCCACGTCG TACAGCACGT TTAGTTAATG TTGCAGCACA ATTAGCAAAA
      121 TATTCAGGTA AATCAATTAC AATTTCATCA GAAGGTTCAA AAGCAATGCA AGAAGGTGCA
      181 TATCGTTTTA TTCGTAATCC AAATGTTTCA GCAGAAGCAA TTCGTAAAGC AGGTGCAATG
      241 CAAACAGTTA AATTAGCACA AGAATTTCCA GAATTATTAG CAATTGAAGA TACAACATCA
      301 TTATCATATC GTCATCAAGT TGCAGAAGAA TTAGGTAAAT TAGGTTCAAT TCAAGATAAA
      361 TCACGTGGTT GGTGGGTTCA TTCAGTTTTA TTATTAGAAG CAACAACATT TCGTACAGTT
      421 GGTTTATTAC ATCAAGAATG GTGGATGCGT CCAGATGATC CAGCAGATGC AGATGAAAAA
      481 GAATCAGGTA AATGGTTAGC AGCAGCAGCA ACATCACGTT TACGTATGGG TTCAATGATG
      541 TCAAATGTTA TTGCAGTTTG TGATCGTGAA GCAGATATTC ATGCATATTT ACAAGATAAA
      601 TTAGCACATA ATGAACGTTT TGTTGTTCGT TCAAAACATC CACGTAAAGA TGTTGAATCA
      661 GGTTTATATT TATATGATCA TTTAAAAAAT CAACCAGAAT TAGGTGGTTA TCAAATTTCA
      721 ATTCCACAAA AAGGTGTTGT TGATAAACGT GGTAAACGTA AAAATCGTCC AGCACGTAAA
      781 GCATCATTAT CATTACGTTC AGGTCGTATT ACATTAAAAC AAGGTAATAT TACATTAAAT
      841 GCAGTTTTAG CAGAAGAAAT TAATCCACCA AAAGGTGAAA CACCATTAAA ATGGTTATTA
      901 TTAACATCAG AACCAGTTGA ATCATTAGCA CAAGCATTAC GTGTTATTGA TATTTATACA
      961 CATCGTTGGC GTATTGAAGA ATTTCATAAA GCATGGAAAA CAGGTGCAGG TGCAGAACGT
     1021 CAACGTATGG AAGAACCAGA TAATTTAGAA CGTATGGTTT CAATTTTATC ATTTGTTGCA
     1081 GTTCGTTTAT TACAATTACG TGAATCATTT ACACCACCAC AAGCATTACG TGCACAAGGT
     1141 TTATTAAAAG AAGCAGAACA TGTTGAATCA CAATCAGCAG AAACAGTTTT AACACCAGAT
     1201 GAATGTCAAT TATTAGGTTA TTTAGATAAA GGTAAACGTA AACGTAAAGA AAAAGCAGGT
     1261 TCATTACAAT GGGCATATAT GGCAATTGCA CGTTTAGGTG GTTTTATGGA TTCAAAACGT
     1321 ACAGGTATTG CATCATGGGG TGCATTATGG GAAGGTTGGG AAGCATTACA ATCAAAATTA
     1381 GATGGTTTTT TAGCAGCAAA AGATTTAATG GCACAAGGTA TTAAAATTTA AGCTTGGAAT
     1441 CTCCTTCTCG CCTCTTTCGC TGAACACGAA AGCGAATCCG TTCAGCACAC ACTTTACGAT
     1501 ATGGCGCAAA AAGTCCTCGG CTGCGTGCCG GAAGTGAAAG ACATCCACCT CACCATGCCC
     1561 AACAAGCATT GCCTGCTCGT GGACCTGTCC CGCTTCGGTC AGGACAATCC CAACGACTTT
     1621 TCCGCTGCAT AACCCTGCTT CGGGGTCATT ATAGCGATTT TTTCGGTATA TCCATCCTTT
     1681 TTCGCACGAT ATACAGGATT TTGCCAAAGG GTTCGTGTAG ACTTTCCTTG GTGTATCCAA
     1741 CGGCGTCAGC CGGGCAGGAT AGGTGAAGTA GGCCCACCCG CGAGCGGGTG TTCCTTCTTC
     1801 ACTGTCCCTT ATTCGCACCT GGCGGTGCTC AACGGGAATC CTGCTCTGCG AGGCTGGCCG
     1861 TACTCCTTCG GAGACGAGAC GAGACAGCCT GAGAATGGAT GCGAGTAATG ATACAACAAT
     1921 AGCGTGCTGT TCGCACGCTA AGGTCAGGCG GAATGGCACT TCCTTATTCC AGATGCGTGC
     1981 GGATTATGCA TGACTGGCCG TCGTTTTACA ACGTCGTGAC TGGGAAAACC CTGGCGCTTG
     2041 TGGTGGATCA CAGTTATTGG AGACTTCCTT GGCCGTACGA TGGGTTTTGT TTCAGGTATC
     2101 TGGCACTTTT CGGGGAAATG TGCGCGGAAC CCCTATTTGT TTATTTTTCT AAATACATTC
     2161 AAATATGTAT CCGCTCATGA GACAATAACC CTGATAAATG CTTCAATAAT ATTGAAAAAG
     2221 GAAGAGTATG AGTATTCAAC ATTTCCGTGT CGCCCTTATT CCCTTTTTTG CGGCATTTTG
     2281 CCTTCCTGTT TTTGCTCACC CAGAAACGCT GGTGAAAGTA AAAGATGCTG AAGATCAGTT
     2341 GGGTGCACGA GTGGGTTACA TCGAACTGGA TCTCAACAGC GGTAAGATCC TTGAGAGTTT
     2401 TCGCCCCGAA GAACGTTTTC CAATGATGAG CACTTTTAAA GTTCTGCTAT GTGGCGCGGT
     2461 ATTATCCCGT ATTGACGCCG GGCAAGAGCA ACTCGGTCGC CGCATACACT ATTCTCAGAA
     2521 TGACTTGGTT GAGTACTCAC CAGTCACAGA AAAGCATCTT ACGGATGGCA TGACAGTAAG
     2581 AGAATTATGC AGTGCTGCCA TAACCATGAG TGATAACACT GCGGCCAACT TACTTCTGAC
     2641 AACGATCGGA GGACCGAAGG AGCTAACCGC TTTTTTGCAC AACATGGGGG ATCATGTAAC
     2701 TCGCCTTGAT CGTTGGGAAC CGGAGCTGAA TGAAGCCATA CCAAACGACG AGCGTGACAC
     2761 CACGATGCCT GTAGCAATGG CAACAACGTT GCGCAAACTA TTAACTGGCG AACTACTTAC
     2821 TCTAGCTTCC CGGCAACAAT TAATAGACTG GATGGAGGCG GATAAAGTTG CAGGACCACT
     2881 TCTGCGCTCG GCCCTTCCGG CTGGCTGGTT TATTGCTGAT AAATCTGGAG CCGGTGAGCG
     2941 TGGCTCTCGC GGTATCATTG CAGCACTGGG GCCAGATGGT AAGCCCTCCC GTATCGTAGT
     3001 TATCTACACG ACGGGGAGTC AGGCAACTAT GGATGAACGA AATAGACAGA TCGCTGAGAT
     3061 AGGTGCCTCA CTGATTAAGC ATTGGTAACT GTCAGACCAA GTTTACTCAT ATATACTTTA
     3121 GATTGATTTA AAACTTCATT TTTAATTTAA AAGGATCTAG GTGAAGATCC TTGAATTGCC
     3181 ATTATCAACA AGTTTGTACA AAAAAGCAGG CTCCGAATTG GTATCACGAG GACGATTTGA
     3241 AGCCCCCTAC CCATTTACGC TGACTTGACG GGACGGCGGC TTTGTTGAAT AGAGCGTCAG
     3301 ACCCCGTAGA AAAGATCAAA GGATCTTCGG CCGGCCGGCG CGCCGATCTG AAGATCAGCA
     3361 GTTCAACCTG TTGATAGTAC GTACTAAGCT CTCATGTTTC ACGTACTAAG CTCTCATGTT
     3421 TAACGTACTA AGCTCTCATG TTTAACGAAC TAAACCCTCA TGGCTAACGT ACTAAGCTCT
     3481 CATGGCTAAC GTACTAAGCT CTCATGTTTC ACGTACTAAG CTCTCATGTT TGAACAATAA
     3541 AATTAATATA AATCAGCAAC TTAAATAGCC TCTAAGGTTT TAAGTTTTAT AAGAAAAAAA
     3601 AGAATATATA AGGCTTTTAA AGCCTTTAAG GTTTAACGGT TGTGGACAAC AAGCCAGGGA
     3661 TGTAACGCAC TGAGAAGCCC TTAGAGCCTC TCAAAGCAAT TTTGAGTGAC ACAGGAACAC
     3721 TTAACGGCTG ACATGGGGCG CGCCCAGCTG TAACGCCAGC AACGCGGCCT TTTTACGGTT
     3781 CCTGGCCTTT TGCTGGCCTT TTGCTCACAT GTTCTTTCCA GCGACATATG CCATACGCCG
     3841 AACTGAACTC CACCTAATGT CTTGGAGATT GTCGGATAGC GCGGAATAGG ATTGTGCCCT
     3901 CTGAGCGGAT AACAATTTCA CACAGGAAAC AGCTATGACC ATGACACATG CATCCACCAT
     3961 CGCAGACTTA TCATCACTGA GCCTCCACCT AGCCTATACA ACAATAGCGT GCGTGGTTAG
     4021 CACGCTAGGT GGAAGGGCTC GGAGTTGTGG TAATCTATGT ATCCTGGGGT TAGCGCTGTC
     4081 TCTTATACAC ATCTGCCGAC TGCGCAAAAG ACATAATCGA TTCACAAAAA ATAGGCACAC
     4141 GAAAAACAAG TTAAGGGATG CAGTTTATGC ATCCCTTAAC AAGCTTACTT ATTAAATAAT
     4201 TTATAGCTAT TGAAAAGAGA TAAGAATTGT TCAAAGCTAA TATTGTTTAA ATCGTCAATT
     4261 CCTGCATGTT TTAAGGAATT GTTAAATTGA TTTTTTGTAA ATATTTTCTT GTATTCTTTG
     4321 TTAACCCATT TCATAACGAA ATAATTATAC TTTTGTTTAT CTTTGTGTGA TATTCTTGAT
     4381 TTTTTTCTAC TTAATCTGAT AAGTGAGCTA TTCACTTTAG GTTTAGGATG AAAATATTCT
     4441 CTTGGAACCA TACTTAATAT AGAAATATCA ACTTCTGCCA TTAAAAGTAA TGCCAATGAG
     4501 CGTTTTGTAT TTAATAATCT TTTAGCAAAC CCGTATTCCA CGATTAAATA AATCTCATTA
     4561 GCTATACTAT CAAAAACAAT TTTGCGTATT ATATCCGTAC TTATGTTATA AGGTATATTA
     4621 CCATATATTT TATAGGATTG GTTTTTAGGA AATTTAAACT GCAATATATC CTTGTTTAAA
     4681 ACTTGGAAAT TATCGTGATC AACAAGTTTA TTTTCTGTAG TTTTGCATAA TTTATGGTCT
     4741 ATTTCAATGG CAGTTACGAA ATTACACCTC TTTACTAATT CAAGGGTAAA ATGGCCTTTT
     4801 CCTGAGCCGA TTTCAAAGAT ATTATCATGT TCATTTAATC TTATGTTTGT CATAATCTTG
     4861 TCGATATTAT GCTTAGAAGT AATAAAGTTT TGACTGTGTT TTATATTTTT CTCGTTCATT
     4921 TATAACCCTC TTTAATTTGG TTATATGAAT TTTGCTTATT AACGATTCAT TATAACCACT
     4981 TATTTTTTGT TTGGTTGATA ATGAACTGTG CTGATTACAA AAATACTAAA AATGCCCATA
     5041 TTTTTTCCTC CTTATAAAAT TAGTATAATT ATAGCACGAC CTCTGATAAA TATGAACATG
     5101 ATGAGTGATC GTTAAATTTA TACTGCAATC GGATGCGATT ATTGAATAAA AGATATGAGA
     5161 GATTTATCTA ATTTCTTTTT TCTTGTAAAA AAAGAAAGTT CTTAAAGGTT TTATAGTTTT
     5221 GGTCGTAGAG CACACGGTTT AACGACTTAA TTACGAAGTA AATAAGTCTA GTGTGTTAGA
     5281 CTTTATGAAA TCTATATACG TTTATATATA TTTATTATCC GGAGGTGTAG CATGTCTCAT
     5341 TCAATTTTGA GGGTTGCCAG AGTTAAAGGA TCGGGTCACG CGTAGGACGC GTCGAGTAGG
     5401 GTAATGGTAC ATGAAACGAT GGACGGGCAn nnnnnnnnnn nnnnnnnnnG TTCCGCAGCC
     5461 ACACGCCGTG TGAAGCTGGA GATGTGTATA AGAGACAGCT CGGTACCAAA TTCCAGAAAA
     5521 GAGGCCTCCC GAAAGGGGGG CCTTTTTTCG TTTTGGTCCA ATAAATGTGT CAGGCTTTTC
     5581 AAGAAACCTA AATAAAAGTA GAGCAGGGAA ATCTAACAGA TTCTCTACTC TACTTTTTCT
     5641 CTCTTTATTG AAGGGAAATT TAAAAGTGAA AAGTATTTTG GCATCGTCCG CCTATTGATG
     5701 TAAAATAGAA GTAAGTGCAG TAGAAGGGGG TATGAAAA
//
