# Supplementary material for: A genetic platform for a biocementation bacterium
Source: bioRxiv preprint, doi:10.64898/2025.12.05.692644, version 1 (2025-12-06)
Supplement: Plasmid Sequences [file 692644_file03.zip › Sporosarcina Plasmid Vectors/Transposon plasmids/pGLU_492.gb]

LOCUS       pGLU_492                5738 bp ds-DNA     circular     30-APR-2025
DEFINITION  .
FEATURES             Location/Qualifiers
     CDS             1..1431
                     /label="Tn5.003"
                     /ApEinfo_revcolor="#ffef86"
                     /ApEinfo_fwdcolor="#ffef86"
     prokaryote t... 1436..1616
                     /label="TAmarelleT9"
                     /ApEinfo_revcolor="#f58a5e"
                     /ApEinfo_fwdcolor="#f58a5e"
     miscellaneous   1617..1862
                     /label="oriT"
                     /ApEinfo_revcolor="#84b0dc"
                     /ApEinfo_fwdcolor="#84b0dc"
     miscellaneous   complement(1871..1910)
                     /label="UNS1"
                     /ApEinfo_revcolor="#9eafd2"
                     /ApEinfo_fwdcolor="#9eafd2"
     prokaryote t... complement(1911..1940)
                     /label="L2U5H11"
                     /ApEinfo_revcolor="#f8d3a9"
                     /ApEinfo_fwdcolor="#f8d3a9"
     primer_bind     complement(1993..2009)
                     /label="M13 fwd"
                     /ApEinfo_revcolor="#d59687"
                     /ApEinfo_fwdcolor="#d59687"
     primer_bind     complement(1993..2010)
                     /label="M13-fwd"
                     /ApEinfo_revcolor="#85dae9"
                     /ApEinfo_fwdcolor="#85dae9"
     promoter        2123..2227
                     /label="Pamp"
                     /ApEinfo_revcolor="#faac61"
                     /ApEinfo_fwdcolor="#faac61"
     CDS             2228..3088
                     /label="AmpR"
                     /ApEinfo_revcolor="#f58a5e"
                     /ApEinfo_fwdcolor="#f58a5e"
     misc_feature    3189..3209
                     /label="Gateway recomb1"
                     /ApEinfo_revcolor="#f58a5e"
                     /ApEinfo_fwdcolor="#f58a5e"
     misc_recomb     3189..3209
                     /label="attB1"
                     /ApEinfo_revcolor="#c7b0e3"
                     /ApEinfo_fwdcolor="#c7b0e3"
     ORI             complement(3345..3733)
                     /label="R6K ORI"
                     /ApEinfo_revcolor="#f58a5e"
                     /ApEinfo_fwdcolor="#f58a5e"
     primer_bind     3923..3939
                     /label="M13 rev"
                     /ApEinfo_revcolor="#c7b0e3"
                     /ApEinfo_fwdcolor="#c7b0e3"
     primer_bind     3923..3943
                     /label="M13-rev"
                     /ApEinfo_revcolor="#85dae9"
                     /ApEinfo_fwdcolor="#85dae9"
     prokaryote p... complement(3996..4027)
                     /label="L2U8H11"
                     /ApEinfo_revcolor="#75c6a9"
                     /ApEinfo_fwdcolor="#75c6a9"
     miscellaneous   complement(4028..4067)
                     /label="UNSX"
                     /ApEinfo_revcolor="#9eafd2"
                     /ApEinfo_fwdcolor="#9eafd2"
     miscellaneous   4076..4094
                     /label="Tn5_LE"
                     /ApEinfo_revcolor="#faac61"
                     /ApEinfo_fwdcolor="#faac61"
     miscellaneous   complement(4076..4094)
                     /label="Tn5_RE"
                     /ApEinfo_revcolor="#faac61"
                     /ApEinfo_fwdcolor="#faac61"
     prokaryote t... complement(4095..4180)
                     /label="TermC"
                     /ApEinfo_revcolor="#f8d3a9"
                     /ApEinfo_fwdcolor="#f8d3a9"
     misc_feature    complement(4185..4919)
                     /label="ermC"
                     /ApEinfo_revcolor="#faac61"
                     /ApEinfo_fwdcolor="#faac61"
     prokaryote p... complement(4921..5372)
                     /label="PermC"
                     /ApEinfo_revcolor="#faac61"
                     /ApEinfo_fwdcolor="#faac61"
     RBS             complement(5042..5052)
                     /label="bsRBS"
                     /ApEinfo_revcolor="#b7e6d7"
                     /ApEinfo_fwdcolor="#b7e6d7"
     Primer site     5373..5402
                     /label="F-skpp-asm-15-mer-2x"
                     /ApEinfo_revcolor="#f58a5e"
                     /ApEinfo_fwdcolor="#f58a5e"
     misc_feature    5373..5402
                     /label="F primer binding"
                     /ApEinfo_revcolor="#d6b295"
                     /ApEinfo_fwdcolor="#d6b295"
     Barcode         5407..5426
                     /label=">skpp-8-F sk20mer-88693"
                     /ApEinfo_revcolor="#faac61"
                     /ApEinfo_fwdcolor="#faac61"
     Barcode         5407..5426
                     /label="BC.0008"
                     /ApEinfo_revcolor="#c6c9d1"
                     /ApEinfo_fwdcolor="#c6c9d1"
     Primer site     5450..5479
                     /label="R-skpp-asm-15-mer-2x"
                     /ApEinfo_revcolor="#f58a5e"
                     /ApEinfo_fwdcolor="#f58a5e"
     misc_feature    complement(5450..5479)
                     /label="R primer binding"
                     /ApEinfo_revcolor="#d6b295"
                     /ApEinfo_fwdcolor="#d6b295"
     miscellaneous   5480..5498
                     /label="Tn5_RE"
                     /ApEinfo_revcolor="#faac61"
                     /ApEinfo_fwdcolor="#faac61"
     miscellaneous   complement(5480..5498)
                     /label="Tn5_LE"
                     /ApEinfo_revcolor="#faac61"
                     /ApEinfo_fwdcolor="#faac61"
     terminator      5499..5559
                     /label="L3S2P21"
                     /ApEinfo_revcolor="#c6c9d1"
                     /ApEinfo_fwdcolor="#c6c9d1"
     Promoter        5560..5738
                     /label="p13291"
                     /ApEinfo_revcolor="#b1ff67"
                     /ApEinfo_fwdcolor="#b1ff67"
ORIGIN
        1 ATGATTACAT CGGCTTTACA TCGTGCAGCA GATTGGGCAA AATCAGTTTT TTCGTCGGCC
       61 GCATTAGGTG ATCCACGTCG TACAGCACGT TTAGTTAACG TAGCAGCACA GTTAGCGAAA
      121 TATTCAGGTA AATCAATTAC AATTTCATCA GAAGGTTCAA AAGCGATGCA AGAAGGTGCA
      181 TATCGTTTTA TTCGTAACCC AAATGTTTCA GCAGAAGCAA TTCGTAAAGC AGGTGCGATG
      241 CAAACAGTTA AATTAGCGCA AGAATTTCCA GAATTATTAG CTATTGAAGA TACAACATCG
      301 TTATCATATC GTCATCAAGT TGCAGAAGAA TTAGGTAAAT TAGGTTCAAT TCAAGATAAA
      361 TCACGTGGTT GGTGGGTTCA TTCAGTTTTA TTATTAGAAG CAACAACATT TCGTACAGTT
      421 GGTTTATTAC ATCAGGAATG GTGGATGCGT CCAGATGATC CAGCAGATGC AGATGAAAAA
      481 GAATCAGGTA AATGGTTAGC GGCCGCCGCT ACTTCGCGTT TAAGGATGGG TTCAATGATG
      541 TCAAATGTTA TTGCAGTTTG TGATCGTGAA GCAGATATTC ATGCATATTT ACAGGATAAA
      601 TTAGCGCATA ATGAACGTTT TGTTGTTCGT TCAAAACATC CACGTAAAGA TGTTGAATCA
      661 GGTTTATATT TATATGATCA CTTAAAAAAT CAACCAGAAT TAGGTGGTTA TCAAATTTCA
      721 ATTCCACAAA AAGGTGTTGT TGATAAACGT GGTAAACGTA AAAATCGTCC AGCACGTAAA
      781 GCATCATTAT CATTACGTTC AGGTCGTATT ACATTAAAAC AAGGTAATAT TACATTAAAT
      841 GCAGTTTTAG CGGAAGAAAT TAACCCACCA AAAGGTGAAA CACCATTAAA ATGGTTATTA
      901 TTAACATCAG AGCCAGTTGA ATCGTTAGCG CAGGCATTAC GTGTTATTGA TATTTATACA
      961 CATCGTTGGC GTATTGAAGA ATTTCACAAA GCATGGAAAA CGGGTGCAGG TGCAGAACGT
     1021 CAACGTATGG AAGAACCAGA TAATTTAGAA CGTATGGTTT CAATTTTATC ATTTGTTGCA
     1081 GTTCGTTTAT TACAGTTACG TGAATCGTTT ACTCCACCAC AGGCTTTACG TGCACAAGGT
     1141 TTATTAAAAG AAGCAGAACA CGTAGAATCA CAATCAGCAG AAACAGTTTT AACACCAGAT
     1201 GAATGTCAGT TATTAGGTTA TTTAGATAAA GGTAAACGTA AACGTAAAGA AAAAGCAGGT
     1261 TCATTACAGT GGGCATATAT GGCAATTGCA CGTTTAGGTG GTTTTATGGA TTCAAAACGT
     1321 ACAGGTATTG CATCATGGGG TGCATTATGG GAAGGTTGGG AAGCATTACA GTCAAAATTA
     1381 GATGGTTTTT TAGCGGCAAA AGACTTAATG GCACAAGGTA TTAAAATCTA AGCTTGGAAT
     1441 CTCCTTCTCG CCTCTTTCGC TGAACACGAA AGCGAATCCG TTCAGCACAC ACTTTACGAT
     1501 ATGGCGCAAA AAGTCCTCGG CTGCGTGCCG GAAGTGAAAG ACATCCACCT CACCATGCCC
     1561 AACAAGCATT GCCTGCTCGT GGACCTGTCC CGCTTCGGTC AGGACAATCC CAACGACTTT
     1621 TCCGCTGCAT AACCCTGCTT CGGGGTCATT ATAGCGATTT TTTCGGTATA TCCATCCTTT
     1681 TTCGCACGAT ATACAGGATT TTGCCAAAGG GTTCGTGTAG ACTTTCCTTG GTGTATCCAA
     1741 CGGCGTCAGC CGGGCAGGAT AGGTGAAGTA GGCCCACCCG CGAGCGGGTG TTCCTTCTTC
     1801 ACTGTCCCTT ATTCGCACCT GGCGGTGCTC AACGGGAATC CTGCTCTGCG AGGCTGGCCG
     1861 TACTCCTTCG GAGACGAGAC GAGACAGCCT GAGAATGGAT GCGAGTAATG ATACAACAAT
     1921 AGCGTGCTGT TCGCACGCTA AGGTCAGGCG GAATGGCACT TCCTTATTCC AGATGCGTGC
     1981 GGATTATGCA TGACTGGCCG TCGTTTTACA ACGTCGTGAC TGGGAAAACC CTGGCGCTTG
     2041 TGGTGGATCA CAGTTATTGG AGACTTCCTT GGCCGTACGA TGGGTTTTGT TTCAGGTATC
     2101 TGGCACTTTT CGGGGAAATG TGCGCGGAAC CCCTATTTGT TTATTTTTCT AAATACATTC
     2161 AAATATGTAT CCGCTCATGA GACAATAACC CTGATAAATG CTTCAATAAT ATTGAAAAAG
     2221 GAAGAGTATG AGTATTCAAC ATTTCCGTGT CGCCCTTATT CCCTTTTTTG CGGCATTTTG
     2281 CCTTCCTGTT TTTGCTCACC CAGAAACGCT GGTGAAAGTA AAAGATGCTG AAGATCAGTT
     2341 GGGTGCACGA GTGGGTTACA TCGAACTGGA TCTCAACAGC GGTAAGATCC TTGAGAGTTT
     2401 TCGCCCCGAA GAACGTTTTC CAATGATGAG CACTTTTAAA GTTCTGCTAT GTGGCGCGGT
     2461 ATTATCCCGT ATTGACGCCG GGCAAGAGCA ACTCGGTCGC CGCATACACT ATTCTCAGAA
     2521 TGACTTGGTT GAGTACTCAC CAGTCACAGA AAAGCATCTT ACGGATGGCA TGACAGTAAG
     2581 AGAATTATGC AGTGCTGCCA TAACCATGAG TGATAACACT GCGGCCAACT TACTTCTGAC
     2641 AACGATCGGA GGACCGAAGG AGCTAACCGC TTTTTTGCAC AACATGGGGG ATCATGTAAC
     2701 TCGCCTTGAT CGTTGGGAAC CGGAGCTGAA TGAAGCCATA CCAAACGACG AGCGTGACAC
     2761 CACGATGCCT GTAGCAATGG CAACAACGTT GCGCAAACTA TTAACTGGCG AACTACTTAC
     2821 TCTAGCTTCC CGGCAACAAT TAATAGACTG GATGGAGGCG GATAAAGTTG CAGGACCACT
     2881 TCTGCGCTCG GCCCTTCCGG CTGGCTGGTT TATTGCTGAT AAATCTGGAG CCGGTGAGCG
     2941 TGGCTCTCGC GGTATCATTG CAGCACTGGG GCCAGATGGT AAGCCCTCCC GTATCGTAGT
     3001 TATCTACACG ACGGGGAGTC AGGCAACTAT GGATGAACGA AATAGACAGA TCGCTGAGAT
     3061 AGGTGCCTCA CTGATTAAGC ATTGGTAACT GTCAGACCAA GTTTACTCAT ATATACTTTA
     3121 GATTGATTTA AAACTTCATT TTTAATTTAA AAGGATCTAG GTGAAGATCC TTGAATTGCC
     3181 ATTATCAACA AGTTTGTACA AAAAAGCAGG CTCCGAATTG GTATCACGAG GACGATTTGA
     3241 AGCCCCCTAC CCATTTACGC TGACTTGACG GGACGGCGGC TTTGTTGAAT AGAGCGTCAG
     3301 ACCCCGTAGA AAAGATCAAA GGATCTTCGG CCGGCCGGCG CGCCGATCTG AAGATCAGCA
     3361 GTTCAACCTG TTGATAGTAC GTACTAAGCT CTCATGTTTC ACGTACTAAG CTCTCATGTT
     3421 TAACGTACTA AGCTCTCATG TTTAACGAAC TAAACCCTCA TGGCTAACGT ACTAAGCTCT
     3481 CATGGCTAAC GTACTAAGCT CTCATGTTTC ACGTACTAAG CTCTCATGTT TGAACAATAA
     3541 AATTAATATA AATCAGCAAC TTAAATAGCC TCTAAGGTTT TAAGTTTTAT AAGAAAAAAA
     3601 AGAATATATA AGGCTTTTAA AGCCTTTAAG GTTTAACGGT TGTGGACAAC AAGCCAGGGA
     3661 TGTAACGCAC TGAGAAGCCC TTAGAGCCTC TCAAAGCAAT TTTGAGTGAC ACAGGAACAC
     3721 TTAACGGCTG ACATGGGGCG CGCCCAGCTG TAACGCCAGC AACGCGGCCT TTTTACGGTT
     3781 CCTGGCCTTT TGCTGGCCTT TTGCTCACAT GTTCTTTCCA GCGACATATG CCATACGCCG
     3841 AACTGAACTC CACCTAATGT CTTGGAGATT GTCGGATAGC GCGGAATAGG ATTGTGCCCT
     3901 CTGAGCGGAT AACAATTTCA CACAGGAAAC AGCTATGACC ATGACACATG CATCCACCAT
     3961 CGCAGACTTA TCATCACTGA GCCTCCACCT AGCCTATACA ACAATAGCGT GCGTGGTTAG
     4021 CACGCTAGGT GGAAGGGCTC GGAGTTGTGG TAATCTATGT ATCCTGGGGT TAGCGCTGTC
     4081 TCTTATACAC ATCTGCCGAC TGCGCAAAAG ACATAATCGA TTCACAAAAA ATAGGCACAC
     4141 GAAAAACAAG TTAAGGGATG CAGTTTATGC ATCCCTTAAC AAGCTTACTT ATTAAATAAT
     4201 TTATAGCTAT TGAAAAGAGA TAAGAATTGT TCAAAGCTAA TATTGTTTAA ATCGTCAATT
     4261 CCTGCATGTT TTAAGGAATT GTTAAATTGA TTTTTTGTAA ATATTTTCTT GTATTCTTTG
     4321 TTAACCCATT TCATAACGAA ATAATTATAC TTTTGTTTAT CTTTGTGTGA TATTCTTGAT
     4381 TTTTTTCTAC TTAATCTGAT AAGTGAGCTA TTCACTTTAG GTTTAGGATG AAAATATTCT
     4441 CTTGGAACCA TACTTAATAT AGAAATATCA ACTTCTGCCA TTAAAAGTAA TGCCAATGAG
     4501 CGTTTTGTAT TTAATAATCT TTTAGCAAAC CCGTATTCCA CGATTAAATA AATCTCATTA
     4561 GCTATACTAT CAAAAACAAT TTTGCGTATT ATATCCGTAC TTATGTTATA AGGTATATTA
     4621 CCATATATTT TATAGGATTG GTTTTTAGGA AATTTAAACT GCAATATATC CTTGTTTAAA
     4681 ACTTGGAAAT TATCGTGATC AACAAGTTTA TTTTCTGTAG TTTTGCATAA TTTATGGTCT
     4741 ATTTCAATGG CAGTTACGAA ATTACACCTC TTTACTAATT CAAGGGTAAA ATGGCCTTTT
     4801 CCTGAGCCGA TTTCAAAGAT ATTATCATGT TCATTTAATC TTATGTTTGT CATAATCTTG
     4861 TCGATATTAT GCTTAGAAGT AATAAAGTTT TGACTGTGTT TTATATTTTT CTCGTTCATT
     4921 TATAACCCTC TTTAATTTGG TTATATGAAT TTTGCTTATT AACGATTCAT TATAACCACT
     4981 TATTTTTTGT TTGGTTGATA ATGAACTGTG CTGATTACAA AAATACTAAA AATGCCCATA
     5041 TTTTTTCCTC CTTATAAAAT TAGTATAATT ATAGCACGAC CTCTGATAAA TATGAACATG
     5101 ATGAGTGATC GTTAAATTTA TACTGCAATC GGATGCGATT ATTGAATAAA AGATATGAGA
     5161 GATTTATCTA ATTTCTTTTT TCTTGTAAAA AAAGAAAGTT CTTAAAGGTT TTATAGTTTT
     5221 GGTCGTAGAG CACACGGTTT AACGACTTAA TTACGAAGTA AATAAGTCTA GTGTGTTAGA
     5281 CTTTATGAAA TCTATATACG TTTATATATA TTTATTATCC GGAGGTGTAG CATGTCTCAT
     5341 TCAATTTTGA GGGTTGCCAG AGTTAAAGGA TCGGGTCACG CGTAGGACGC GTCGAGTAGG
     5401 GTAATGTAAC TACCAGTATC CACCGCGCAn nnnnnnnnnn nnnnnnnnnG TTCCGCAGCC
     5461 ACACGCCGTG TGAAGCTGGA GATGTGTATA AGAGACAGCT CGGTACCAAA TTCCAGAAAA
     5521 GAGGCCTCCC GAAAGGGGGG CCTTTTTTCG TTTTGGTCCA ATAAATGTGT CAGGCTTTTC
     5581 AAGAAACCTA AATAAAAGTA GAGCAGGGAA ATCTAACAGA TTCTCTACTC TACTTTTTCT
     5641 CTCTTTATTG AAGGGAAATT TAAAAGTGAA AAGTATTTTG GCATCGTCCG CCTATTGATG
     5701 TAAAATAGAA GTAAGTGCAG TAGAAGGGGG TATGAAAA
//
