# Supplementary material for: A genetic platform for a biocementation bacterium
Source: bioRxiv preprint, doi:10.64898/2025.12.05.692644, version 1 (2025-12-06)
Supplement: Plasmid Sequences [file 692644_file03.zip › Sporosarcina Plasmid Vectors/Transposon plasmids/pGLU_430.gb]

LOCUS       pGLU_430                5418 bp ds-DNA     circular     30-APR-2025
DEFINITION  .
FEATURES             Location/Qualifiers
     prokaryote p... complement(352..803)
                     /label="PermC"
                     /ApEinfo_revcolor="#faac61"
                     /ApEinfo_fwdcolor="#faac61"
     RBS             complement(473..483)
                     /label="bsRBS"
                     /ApEinfo_revcolor="#b7e6d7"
                     /ApEinfo_fwdcolor="#b7e6d7"
     Primer site     804..833
                     /label="F-skpp-asm-15-mer-2x"
                     /ApEinfo_revcolor="#f58a5e"
                     /ApEinfo_fwdcolor="#f58a5e"
     misc_feature    804..833
                     /label="F primer binding"
                     /ApEinfo_revcolor="#d6b295"
                     /ApEinfo_fwdcolor="#d6b295"
     Barcode         838..857
                     /label=">skpp-2-F sk20mer-22142"
                     /ApEinfo_revcolor="#faac61"
                     /ApEinfo_fwdcolor="#faac61"
     Barcode         838..857
                     /label="BC.0002"
                     /ApEinfo_revcolor="#c6c9d1"
                     /ApEinfo_fwdcolor="#c6c9d1"
     Primer site     881..910
                     /label="R-skpp-asm-15-mer-2x"
                     /ApEinfo_revcolor="#f58a5e"
                     /ApEinfo_fwdcolor="#f58a5e"
     misc_feature    complement(881..910)
                     /label="R primer binding"
                     /ApEinfo_revcolor="#d6b295"
                     /ApEinfo_fwdcolor="#d6b295"
     miscellaneous   911..940
                     /label="Himar_RE"
                     /ApEinfo_revcolor="#faac61"
                     /ApEinfo_fwdcolor="#faac61"
     miscellaneous   complement(911..940)
                     /label="Himar_LE"
                     /ApEinfo_revcolor="#faac61"
                     /ApEinfo_fwdcolor="#faac61"
     terminator      941..1001
                     /label="L3S2P21"
                     /ApEinfo_revcolor="#c6c9d1"
                     /ApEinfo_fwdcolor="#c6c9d1"
     Promoter        1002..1222
                     /label="p00572"
                     /ApEinfo_revcolor="#b1ff67"
                     /ApEinfo_fwdcolor="#b1ff67"
     CDS             1223..2269
                     /label="Himar.003"
                     /ApEinfo_revcolor="#ffef86"
                     /ApEinfo_fwdcolor="#ffef86"
     prokaryote t... 2274..2454
                     /label="TAmarelleT9"
                     /ApEinfo_revcolor="#f58a5e"
                     /ApEinfo_fwdcolor="#f58a5e"
     miscellaneous   2455..2700
                     /label="oriT"
                     /ApEinfo_revcolor="#84b0dc"
                     /ApEinfo_fwdcolor="#84b0dc"
     miscellaneous   complement(2709..2748)
                     /label="UNS1"
                     /ApEinfo_revcolor="#9eafd2"
                     /ApEinfo_fwdcolor="#9eafd2"
     prokaryote t... complement(2749..2778)
                     /label="L2U5H11"
                     /ApEinfo_revcolor="#f8d3a9"
                     /ApEinfo_fwdcolor="#f8d3a9"
     primer_bind     complement(2831..2847)
                     /label="M13 fwd"
                     /ApEinfo_revcolor="#d59687"
                     /ApEinfo_fwdcolor="#d59687"
     primer_bind     complement(2831..2848)
                     /label="M13-fwd"
                     /ApEinfo_revcolor="#85dae9"
                     /ApEinfo_fwdcolor="#85dae9"
     promoter        2961..3065
                     /label="Pamp"
                     /ApEinfo_revcolor="#faac61"
                     /ApEinfo_fwdcolor="#faac61"
     CDS             3066..3926
                     /label="AmpR"
                     /ApEinfo_revcolor="#f58a5e"
                     /ApEinfo_fwdcolor="#f58a5e"
     misc_recomb     4027..4047
                     /label="attB1"
                     /ApEinfo_revcolor="#c7b0e3"
                     /ApEinfo_fwdcolor="#c7b0e3"
     misc_feature    4027..4047
                     /label="Gateway recomb1"
                     /ApEinfo_revcolor="#f58a5e"
                     /ApEinfo_fwdcolor="#f58a5e"
     ORI             complement(4183..4571)
                     /label="R6K ORI"
                     /ApEinfo_revcolor="#f58a5e"
                     /ApEinfo_fwdcolor="#f58a5e"
     primer_bind     4761..4777
                     /label="M13 rev"
                     /ApEinfo_revcolor="#c7b0e3"
                     /ApEinfo_fwdcolor="#c7b0e3"
     primer_bind     4761..4781
                     /label="M13-rev"
                     /ApEinfo_revcolor="#85dae9"
                     /ApEinfo_fwdcolor="#85dae9"
     prokaryote p... complement(4834..4865)
                     /label="L2U8H11"
                     /ApEinfo_revcolor="#75c6a9"
                     /ApEinfo_fwdcolor="#75c6a9"
     miscellaneous   complement(4866..4905)
                     /label="UNSX"
                     /ApEinfo_revcolor="#9eafd2"
                     /ApEinfo_fwdcolor="#9eafd2"
     miscellaneous   4914..4943
                     /label="Himar_LE"
                     /ApEinfo_revcolor="#faac61"
                     /ApEinfo_fwdcolor="#faac61"
     miscellaneous   complement(4914..4943)
                     /label="Himar_RE"
                     /ApEinfo_revcolor="#faac61"
                     /ApEinfo_fwdcolor="#faac61"
     prokaryote t... complement(4944..5029)
                     /label="TermC"
                     /ApEinfo_revcolor="#f8d3a9"
                     /ApEinfo_fwdcolor="#f8d3a9"
ORIGIN
        1 TCAAAAACAA TTTTGCGTAT TATATCCGTA CTTATGTTAT AAGGTATATT ACCATATATT
       61 TTATAGGATT GGTTTTTAGG AAATTTAAAC TGCAATATAT CCTTGTTTAA AACTTGGAAA
      121 TTATCGTGAT CAACAAGTTT ATTTTCTGTA GTTTTGCATA ATTTATGGTC TATTTCAATG
      181 GCAGTTACGA AATTACACCT CTTTACTAAT TCAAGGGTAA AATGGCCTTT TCCTGAGCCG
      241 ATTTCAAAGA TATTATCATG TTCATTTAAT CTTATGTTTG TCATAATCTT GTCGATATTA
      301 TGCTTAGAAG TAATAAAGTT TTGACTGTGT TTTATATTTT TCTCGTTCAT TTATAACCCT
      361 CTTTAATTTG GTTATATGAA TTTTGCTTAT TAACGATTCA TTATAACCAC TTATTTTTTG
      421 TTTGGTTGAT AATGAACTGT GCTGATTACA AAAATACTAA AAATGCCCAT ATTTTTTCCT
      481 CCTTATAAAA TTAGTATAAT TATAGCACGA CCTCTGATAA ATATGAACAT GATGAGTGAT
      541 CGTTAAATTT ATACTGCAAT CGGATGCGAT TATTGAATAA AAGATATGAG AGATTTATCT
      601 AATTTCTTTT TTCTTGTAAA AAAAGAAAGT TCTTAAAGGT TTTATAGTTT TGGTCGTAGA
      661 GCACACGGTT TAACGACTTA ATTACGAAGT AAATAAGTCT AGTGTGTTAG ACTTTATGAA
      721 ATCTATATAC GTTTATATAT ATTTATTATC CGGAGGTGTA GCATGTCTCA TTCAATTTTG
      781 AGGGTTGCCA GAGTTAAAGG ATCGGGTCAC GCGTAGGACG CGTCGAGTAG GGTAATGCCC
      841 TTTAATCAGA TGCGTCGGCA nnnnnnnnnn nnnnnnnnnn GTTCCGCAGC CACACGCCGT
      901 GTGAAGCTGG TAGACCGGGG ACTTATCATC CAACCTGTTA CTCGGTACCA AATTCCAGAA
      961 AAGAGGCCTC CCGAAAGGGG GGCCTTTTTT CGTTTTGGTC CATAGCTTCA TATTGATTGA
     1021 AAAATGGCCG CTAAATTGAA GTGAATACTT CATAACAACT TTACCGTGTG TTTTTCAATA
     1081 AAATGCTTGA CTATAAGCAG AAATCGTTAT AAGATTAGAA ATGGTAATTC TAAAACCCCA
     1141 CAATAAGCCC CGGAAGGTTA TTTGTGTTTA GGGATATAGA GATTAAATCG GGAAATTTAC
     1201 AGTTAATTAG GAGGATACAA TTATGGAAAA AAAGGAATTT CGTGTACTAA TAAAATACTG
     1261 CTTTTTAAAG GGGAAAAACA CCGTTGAAGC TAAAACTTGG CTAGATAACG AGTTTCCAGA
     1321 CTCGGCGCCG GGGAAATCGA CCATAATTGA TTGGTATGCT AAATTCAAGC GTGGTGAAAT
     1381 GTCAACGGAG GACGGTGAAC GTTCGGGGCG TCCAAAAGAG GTTGTAACAG ACGAAAATAT
     1441 CAAAAAAATC CACAAAATGA TTCTAAACGA CCGTAAAATG AAGCTAATCG AGATAGCTGA
     1501 GGCGCTAAAG ATATCGAAGG AACGTGTAGG TCATATCATT CATCAGTATC TAGATATGCG
     1561 GAAGCTATGC GCAAAATGGG TTCCACGTGA GCTAACCTTT GACCAGAAAC AGAGGCGTGT
     1621 AGATGATTCG AAGCGGTGCC TACAATTACT AACTCGTAAC ACCCCCGAGT TTTTCCGTAG
     1681 GTATGTTACC ATGGATGAAA CCTGGCTACA TCACTACACT CCCGAGTCGA ACAGGCAATC
     1741 GGCCGAGTGG ACCGCAACAG GTGAACCATC GCCAAAGCGT GGGAAGACTC AGAAGTCGGC
     1801 CGGTAAAGTC ATGGCGTCGG TATTTTGGGA TGCACATGGG ATAATTTTTA TCGATTATCT
     1861 AGAGAAGGGG AAAACAATCA ATTCGGACTA TTATATGGCA CTACTAGAGC GTCTAAAGGT
     1921 GGAAATCGCA GCTAAACGGC CCCACATGAA GAAGAAAAAA GTTCTATTCC ACCAGGACAA
     1981 TGCTCCATGT CACAAGTCGC TAAGGACGAT GGCTAAAATT CATGAACTAG GTTTCGAACT
     2041 ACTACCCCAC CCACCATATT CGCCGGATTT AGCGCCCTCA GACTTTTTCC TATTCTCGGA
     2101 CCTAAAAAGG ATGCTAGCTG GGAAAAAATT TGGTTGTAAC GAAGAGGTTA TCGCGGAAAC
     2161 TGAGGCGTAT TTTGAGGCTA AACCAAAGGA GTACTACCAG AACGGTATCA AAAAACTAGA
     2221 AGGTCGTTAT AACCGTTGCA TCGCCCTAGA AGGGAATTAT GTAGAATAAG CTTGGAATCT
     2281 CCTTCTCGCC TCTTTCGCTG AACACGAAAG CGAATCCGTT CAGCACACAC TTTACGATAT
     2341 GGCGCAAAAA GTCCTCGGCT GCGTGCCGGA AGTGAAAGAC ATCCACCTCA CCATGCCCAA
     2401 CAAGCATTGC CTGCTCGTGG ACCTGTCCCG CTTCGGTCAG GACAATCCCA ACGACTTTTC
     2461 CGCTGCATAA CCCTGCTTCG GGGTCATTAT AGCGATTTTT TCGGTATATC CATCCTTTTT
     2521 CGCACGATAT ACAGGATTTT GCCAAAGGGT TCGTGTAGAC TTTCCTTGGT GTATCCAACG
     2581 GCGTCAGCCG GGCAGGATAG GTGAAGTAGG CCCACCCGCG AGCGGGTGTT CCTTCTTCAC
     2641 TGTCCCTTAT TCGCACCTGG CGGTGCTCAA CGGGAATCCT GCTCTGCGAG GCTGGCCGTA
     2701 CTCCTTCGGA GACGAGACGA GACAGCCTGA GAATGGATGC GAGTAATGAT ACAACAATAG
     2761 CGTGCTGTTC GCACGCTAAG GTCAGGCGGA ATGGCACTTC CTTATTCCAG ATGCGTGCGG
     2821 ATTATGCATG ACTGGCCGTC GTTTTACAAC GTCGTGACTG GGAAAACCCT GGCGCTTGTG
     2881 GTGGATCACA GTTATTGGAG ACTTCCTTGG CCGTACGATG GGTTTTGTTT CAGGTATCTG
     2941 GCACTTTTCG GGGAAATGTG CGCGGAACCC CTATTTGTTT ATTTTTCTAA ATACATTCAA
     3001 ATATGTATCC GCTCATGAGA CAATAACCCT GATAAATGCT TCAATAATAT TGAAAAAGGA
     3061 AGAGTATGAG TATTCAACAT TTCCGTGTCG CCCTTATTCC CTTTTTTGCG GCATTTTGCC
     3121 TTCCTGTTTT TGCTCACCCA GAAACGCTGG TGAAAGTAAA AGATGCTGAA GATCAGTTGG
     3181 GTGCACGAGT GGGTTACATC GAACTGGATC TCAACAGCGG TAAGATCCTT GAGAGTTTTC
     3241 GCCCCGAAGA ACGTTTTCCA ATGATGAGCA CTTTTAAAGT TCTGCTATGT GGCGCGGTAT
     3301 TATCCCGTAT TGACGCCGGG CAAGAGCAAC TCGGTCGCCG CATACACTAT TCTCAGAATG
     3361 ACTTGGTTGA GTACTCACCA GTCACAGAAA AGCATCTTAC GGATGGCATG ACAGTAAGAG
     3421 AATTATGCAG TGCTGCCATA ACCATGAGTG ATAACACTGC GGCCAACTTA CTTCTGACAA
     3481 CGATCGGAGG ACCGAAGGAG CTAACCGCTT TTTTGCACAA CATGGGGGAT CATGTAACTC
     3541 GCCTTGATCG TTGGGAACCG GAGCTGAATG AAGCCATACC AAACGACGAG CGTGACACCA
     3601 CGATGCCTGT AGCAATGGCA ACAACGTTGC GCAAACTATT AACTGGCGAA CTACTTACTC
     3661 TAGCTTCCCG GCAACAATTA ATAGACTGGA TGGAGGCGGA TAAAGTTGCA GGACCACTTC
     3721 TGCGCTCGGC CCTTCCGGCT GGCTGGTTTA TTGCTGATAA ATCTGGAGCC GGTGAGCGTG
     3781 GCTCTCGCGG TATCATTGCA GCACTGGGGC CAGATGGTAA GCCCTCCCGT ATCGTAGTTA
     3841 TCTACACGAC GGGGAGTCAG GCAACTATGG ATGAACGAAA TAGACAGATC GCTGAGATAG
     3901 GTGCCTCACT GATTAAGCAT TGGTAACTGT CAGACCAAGT TTACTCATAT ATACTTTAGA
     3961 TTGATTTAAA ACTTCATTTT TAATTTAAAA GGATCTAGGT GAAGATCCTT GAATTGCCAT
     4021 TATCAACAAG TTTGTACAAA AAAGCAGGCT CCGAATTGGT ATCACGAGGA CGATTTGAAG
     4081 CCCCCTACCC ATTTACGCTG ACTTGACGGG ACGGCGGCTT TGTTGAATAG AGCGTCAGAC
     4141 CCCGTAGAAA AGATCAAAGG ATCTTCGGCC GGCCGGCGCG CCGATCTGAA GATCAGCAGT
     4201 TCAACCTGTT GATAGTACGT ACTAAGCTCT CATGTTTCAC GTACTAAGCT CTCATGTTTA
     4261 ACGTACTAAG CTCTCATGTT TAACGAACTA AACCCTCATG GCTAACGTAC TAAGCTCTCA
     4321 TGGCTAACGT ACTAAGCTCT CATGTTTCAC GTACTAAGCT CTCATGTTTG AACAATAAAA
     4381 TTAATATAAA TCAGCAACTT AAATAGCCTC TAAGGTTTTA AGTTTTATAA GAAAAAAAAG
     4441 AATATATAAG GCTTTTAAAG CCTTTAAGGT TTAACGGTTG TGGACAACAA GCCAGGGATG
     4501 TAACGCACTG AGAAGCCCTT AGAGCCTCTC AAAGCAATTT TGAGTGACAC AGGAACACTT
     4561 AACGGCTGAC ATGGGGCGCG CCCAGCTGTA ACGCCAGCAA CGCGGCCTTT TTACGGTTCC
     4621 TGGCCTTTTG CTGGCCTTTT GCTCACATGT TCTTTCCAGC GACATATGCC ATACGCCGAA
     4681 CTGAACTCCA CCTAATGTCT TGGAGATTGT CGGATAGCGC GGAATAGGAT TGTGCCCTCT
     4741 GAGCGGATAA CAATTTCACA CAGGAAACAG CTATGACCAT GACACATGCA TCCACCATCG
     4801 CAGACTTATC ATCACTGAGC CTCCACCTAG CCTATACAAC AATAGCGTGC GTGGTTAGCA
     4861 CGCTAGGTGG AAGGGCTCGG AGTTGTGGTA ATCTATGTAT CCTGGGGTTA GCGTAACAGG
     4921 TTGGATGATA AGTCCCCGGT CTAGCCGACT GCGCAAAAGA CATAATCGAT TCACAAAAAA
     4981 TAGGCACACG AAAAACAAGT TAAGGGATGC AGTTTATGCA TCCCTTAACA AGCTTACTTA
     5041 TTAAATAATT TATAGCTATT GAAAAGAGAT AAGAATTGTT CAAAGCTAAT ATTGTTTAAA
     5101 TCGTCAATTC CTGCATGTTT TAAGGAATTG TTAAATTGAT TTTTTGTAAA TATTTTCTTG
     5161 TATTCTTTGT TAACCCATTT CATAACGAAA TAATTATACT TTTGTTTATC TTTGTGTGAT
     5221 ATTCTTGATT TTTTTCTACT TAATCTGATA AGTGAGCTAT TCACTTTAGG TTTAGGATGA
     5281 AAATATTCTC TTGGAACCAT ACTTAATATA GAAATATCAA CTTCTGCCAT TAAAAGTAAT
     5341 GCCAATGAGC GTTTTGTATT TAATAATCTT TTAGCAAACC CGTATTCCAC GATTAAATAA
     5401 ATCTCATTAG CTATACTA
//
