# Supplementary material for: A genetic platform for a biocementation bacterium
Source: bioRxiv preprint, doi:10.64898/2025.12.05.692644, version 1 (2025-12-06)
Supplement: Plasmid Sequences [file 692644_file03.zip › Sporosarcina Plasmid Vectors/Transposon plasmids/pGLU_461.gb]

LOCUS       pGLU_461                5370 bp ds-DNA     circular     30-APR-2025
DEFINITION  .
FEATURES             Location/Qualifiers
     prokaryote p... complement(352..803)
                     /label="PermC"
                     /ApEinfo_revcolor="#faac61"
                     /ApEinfo_fwdcolor="#faac61"
     RBS             complement(473..483)
                     /label="bsRBS"
                     /ApEinfo_revcolor="#b7e6d7"
                     /ApEinfo_fwdcolor="#b7e6d7"
     misc_feature    804..833
                     /label="F primer binding"
                     /ApEinfo_revcolor="#d6b295"
                     /ApEinfo_fwdcolor="#d6b295"
     Primer site     804..833
                     /label="F-skpp-asm-15-mer-2x"
                     /ApEinfo_revcolor="#f58a5e"
                     /ApEinfo_fwdcolor="#f58a5e"
     Barcode         838..857
                     /label=">skpp-5-F sk20mer-35738"
                     /ApEinfo_revcolor="#faac61"
                     /ApEinfo_fwdcolor="#faac61"
     Barcode         838..857
                     /label="BC.0005"
                     /ApEinfo_revcolor="#c6c9d1"
                     /ApEinfo_fwdcolor="#c6c9d1"
     Primer site     881..910
                     /label="R-skpp-asm-15-mer-2x"
                     /ApEinfo_revcolor="#f58a5e"
                     /ApEinfo_fwdcolor="#f58a5e"
     misc_feature    complement(881..910)
                     /label="R primer binding"
                     /ApEinfo_revcolor="#d6b295"
                     /ApEinfo_fwdcolor="#d6b295"
     miscellaneous   911..940
                     /label="Himar_RE"
                     /ApEinfo_revcolor="#faac61"
                     /ApEinfo_fwdcolor="#faac61"
     miscellaneous   complement(911..940)
                     /label="Himar_LE"
                     /ApEinfo_revcolor="#faac61"
                     /ApEinfo_fwdcolor="#faac61"
     terminator      941..1001
                     /label="L3S2P21"
                     /ApEinfo_revcolor="#c6c9d1"
                     /ApEinfo_fwdcolor="#c6c9d1"
     Promoter        1002..1174
                     /label="p02768"
                     /ApEinfo_revcolor="#b1ff67"
                     /ApEinfo_fwdcolor="#b1ff67"
     CDS             1175..2221
                     /label="Himar.007"
                     /ApEinfo_revcolor="#ffef86"
                     /ApEinfo_fwdcolor="#ffef86"
     prokaryote t... 2226..2406
                     /label="TAmarelleT9"
                     /ApEinfo_revcolor="#f58a5e"
                     /ApEinfo_fwdcolor="#f58a5e"
     miscellaneous   2407..2652
                     /label="oriT"
                     /ApEinfo_revcolor="#84b0dc"
                     /ApEinfo_fwdcolor="#84b0dc"
     miscellaneous   complement(2661..2700)
                     /label="UNS1"
                     /ApEinfo_revcolor="#9eafd2"
                     /ApEinfo_fwdcolor="#9eafd2"
     prokaryote t... complement(2701..2730)
                     /label="L2U5H11"
                     /ApEinfo_revcolor="#f8d3a9"
                     /ApEinfo_fwdcolor="#f8d3a9"
     primer_bind     complement(2783..2799)
                     /label="M13 fwd"
                     /ApEinfo_revcolor="#d59687"
                     /ApEinfo_fwdcolor="#d59687"
     primer_bind     complement(2783..2800)
                     /label="M13-fwd"
                     /ApEinfo_revcolor="#85dae9"
                     /ApEinfo_fwdcolor="#85dae9"
     promoter        2913..3017
                     /label="Pamp"
                     /ApEinfo_revcolor="#faac61"
                     /ApEinfo_fwdcolor="#faac61"
     CDS             3018..3878
                     /label="AmpR"
                     /ApEinfo_revcolor="#f58a5e"
                     /ApEinfo_fwdcolor="#f58a5e"
     misc_recomb     3979..3999
                     /label="attB1"
                     /ApEinfo_revcolor="#c7b0e3"
                     /ApEinfo_fwdcolor="#c7b0e3"
     misc_feature    3979..3999
                     /label="Gateway recomb1"
                     /ApEinfo_revcolor="#f58a5e"
                     /ApEinfo_fwdcolor="#f58a5e"
     ORI             complement(4135..4523)
                     /label="R6K ORI"
                     /ApEinfo_revcolor="#f58a5e"
                     /ApEinfo_fwdcolor="#f58a5e"
     primer_bind     4713..4729
                     /label="M13 rev"
                     /ApEinfo_revcolor="#c7b0e3"
                     /ApEinfo_fwdcolor="#c7b0e3"
     primer_bind     4713..4733
                     /label="M13-rev"
                     /ApEinfo_revcolor="#85dae9"
                     /ApEinfo_fwdcolor="#85dae9"
     prokaryote p... complement(4786..4817)
                     /label="L2U8H11"
                     /ApEinfo_revcolor="#75c6a9"
                     /ApEinfo_fwdcolor="#75c6a9"
     miscellaneous   complement(4818..4857)
                     /label="UNSX"
                     /ApEinfo_revcolor="#9eafd2"
                     /ApEinfo_fwdcolor="#9eafd2"
     miscellaneous   4866..4895
                     /label="Himar_LE"
                     /ApEinfo_revcolor="#faac61"
                     /ApEinfo_fwdcolor="#faac61"
     miscellaneous   complement(4866..4895)
                     /label="Himar_RE"
                     /ApEinfo_revcolor="#faac61"
                     /ApEinfo_fwdcolor="#faac61"
     prokaryote t... complement(4896..4981)
                     /label="TermC"
                     /ApEinfo_revcolor="#f8d3a9"
                     /ApEinfo_fwdcolor="#f8d3a9"
ORIGIN
        1 TCAAAAACAA TTTTGCGTAT TATATCCGTA CTTATGTTAT AAGGTATATT ACCATATATT
       61 TTATAGGATT GGTTTTTAGG AAATTTAAAC TGCAATATAT CCTTGTTTAA AACTTGGAAA
      121 TTATCGTGAT CAACAAGTTT ATTTTCTGTA GTTTTGCATA ATTTATGGTC TATTTCAATG
      181 GCAGTTACGA AATTACACCT CTTTACTAAT TCAAGGGTAA AATGGCCTTT TCCTGAGCCG
      241 ATTTCAAAGA TATTATCATG TTCATTTAAT CTTATGTTTG TCATAATCTT GTCGATATTA
      301 TGCTTAGAAG TAATAAAGTT TTGACTGTGT TTTATATTTT TCTCGTTCAT TTATAACCCT
      361 CTTTAATTTG GTTATATGAA TTTTGCTTAT TAACGATTCA TTATAACCAC TTATTTTTTG
      421 TTTGGTTGAT AATGAACTGT GCTGATTACA AAAATACTAA AAATGCCCAT ATTTTTTCCT
      481 CCTTATAAAA TTAGTATAAT TATAGCACGA CCTCTGATAA ATATGAACAT GATGAGTGAT
      541 CGTTAAATTT ATACTGCAAT CGGATGCGAT TATTGAATAA AAGATATGAG AGATTTATCT
      601 AATTTCTTTT TTCTTGTAAA AAAAGAAAGT TCTTAAAGGT TTTATAGTTT TGGTCGTAGA
      661 GCACACGGTT TAACGACTTA ATTACGAAGT AAATAAGTCT AGTGTGTTAG ACTTTATGAA
      721 ATCTATATAC GTTTATATAT ATTTATTATC CGGAGGTGTA GCATGTCTCA TTCAATTTTG
      781 AGGGTTGCCA GAGTTAAAGG ATCGGGTCAC GCGTAGGACG CGTCGAGTAG GGTAATGTCC
      841 GACGGGGAGT ATATACTGCA nnnnnnnnnn nnnnnnnnnn GTTCCGCAGC CACACGCCGT
      901 GTGAAGCTGG TAGACCGGGG ACTTATCATC CAACCTGTTA CTCGGTACCA AATTCCAGAA
      961 AAGAGGCCTC CCGAAAGGGG GGCCTTTTTT CGTTTTGGTC CTGATAACTT GTGAGTAACA
     1021 TAGAATAACT TATGCATATC TGCAAACAGG TTATGCACAT GTTGAAAACC TTGTGTCAGT
     1081 GTGGTAAAGT CACTTATCCA CAAATCCACA GGCCCTATTA CTATTATTAC TATCTTTTAA
     1141 TTAATTAATA TAAATATATA AGCGAGGGTA TGAAATGGAA AAAAAAGAAT TTCGTGTTTT
     1201 AATCAAATAT TGTTTTTTAA AAGGAAAAAA TACAGTTGAA GCAAAAACAT GGTTAGATAA
     1261 TGAATTTCCA GATTCAGCAC CAGGAAAATC AACAATTATT GATTGGTATG CAAAATTCAA
     1321 ACGTGGTGAA ATGTCAACGG AAGATGGTGA ACGTAGTGGA CGTCCAAAAG AAGTTGTTAC
     1381 AGATGAAAAT ATTAAAAAAA TTCATAAAAT GATTCTTAAT GACCGTAAAA TGAAATTAAT
     1441 TGAAATTGCA GAAGCATTAA AAATTTCAAA AGAACGTGTT GGTCATATTA TTCATCAATA
     1501 TCTTGATATG CGTAAGTTAT GTGCGAAATG GGTTCCACGT GAATTAACAT TTGATCAAAA
     1561 ACAACGTCGT GTTGATGATT CAAAACGTTG TTTACAATTA TTAACACGTA ATACACCAGA
     1621 ATTTTTTCGT CGTTATGTTA CAATGGATGA AACATGGTTA CATCATTATA CACCTGAATC
     1681 AAATCGTCAA TCGGCTGAAT GGACAGCGAC AGGTGAACCA TCGCCAAAAC GTGGAAAAAC
     1741 ACAAAAATCA GCTGGCAAAG TAATGGCATC AGTTTTTTGG GATGCGCATG GAATTATTTT
     1801 TATTGATTAT CTTGAAAAAG GAAAAACGAT TAATAGTGAT TATTATATGG CGTTATTAGA
     1861 ACGTTTAAAA GTCGAAATTG CGGCAAAACG TCCACATATG AAAAAAAAAA AAGTTTTATT
     1921 TCATCAAGAT AATGCACCAT GTCACAAATC ATTAAGAACG ATGGCAAAAA TTCATGAATT
     1981 AGGCTTTGAA TTATTACCTC ATCCACCATA TTCACCAGAT CTTGCACCAT CAGATTTTTT
     2041 TTTATTTTCA GATCTTAAAA GAATGCTAGC AGGTAAAAAA TTTGGCTGTA ATGAAGAAGT
     2101 TATTGCAGAA ACAGAAGCAT ATTTTGAAGC AAAACCAAAA GAATATTATC AAAATGGTAT
     2161 TAAAAAATTA GAAGGTCGTT ATAATCGTTG TATTGCTTTA GAAGGTAATT ATGTTGAATA
     2221 AGCTTGGAAT CTCCTTCTCG CCTCTTTCGC TGAACACGAA AGCGAATCCG TTCAGCACAC
     2281 ACTTTACGAT ATGGCGCAAA AAGTCCTCGG CTGCGTGCCG GAAGTGAAAG ACATCCACCT
     2341 CACCATGCCC AACAAGCATT GCCTGCTCGT GGACCTGTCC CGCTTCGGTC AGGACAATCC
     2401 CAACGACTTT TCCGCTGCAT AACCCTGCTT CGGGGTCATT ATAGCGATTT TTTCGGTATA
     2461 TCCATCCTTT TTCGCACGAT ATACAGGATT TTGCCAAAGG GTTCGTGTAG ACTTTCCTTG
     2521 GTGTATCCAA CGGCGTCAGC CGGGCAGGAT AGGTGAAGTA GGCCCACCCG CGAGCGGGTG
     2581 TTCCTTCTTC ACTGTCCCTT ATTCGCACCT GGCGGTGCTC AACGGGAATC CTGCTCTGCG
     2641 AGGCTGGCCG TACTCCTTCG GAGACGAGAC GAGACAGCCT GAGAATGGAT GCGAGTAATG
     2701 ATACAACAAT AGCGTGCTGT TCGCACGCTA AGGTCAGGCG GAATGGCACT TCCTTATTCC
     2761 AGATGCGTGC GGATTATGCA TGACTGGCCG TCGTTTTACA ACGTCGTGAC TGGGAAAACC
     2821 CTGGCGCTTG TGGTGGATCA CAGTTATTGG AGACTTCCTT GGCCGTACGA TGGGTTTTGT
     2881 TTCAGGTATC TGGCACTTTT CGGGGAAATG TGCGCGGAAC CCCTATTTGT TTATTTTTCT
     2941 AAATACATTC AAATATGTAT CCGCTCATGA GACAATAACC CTGATAAATG CTTCAATAAT
     3001 ATTGAAAAAG GAAGAGTATG AGTATTCAAC ATTTCCGTGT CGCCCTTATT CCCTTTTTTG
     3061 CGGCATTTTG CCTTCCTGTT TTTGCTCACC CAGAAACGCT GGTGAAAGTA AAAGATGCTG
     3121 AAGATCAGTT GGGTGCACGA GTGGGTTACA TCGAACTGGA TCTCAACAGC GGTAAGATCC
     3181 TTGAGAGTTT TCGCCCCGAA GAACGTTTTC CAATGATGAG CACTTTTAAA GTTCTGCTAT
     3241 GTGGCGCGGT ATTATCCCGT ATTGACGCCG GGCAAGAGCA ACTCGGTCGC CGCATACACT
     3301 ATTCTCAGAA TGACTTGGTT GAGTACTCAC CAGTCACAGA AAAGCATCTT ACGGATGGCA
     3361 TGACAGTAAG AGAATTATGC AGTGCTGCCA TAACCATGAG TGATAACACT GCGGCCAACT
     3421 TACTTCTGAC AACGATCGGA GGACCGAAGG AGCTAACCGC TTTTTTGCAC AACATGGGGG
     3481 ATCATGTAAC TCGCCTTGAT CGTTGGGAAC CGGAGCTGAA TGAAGCCATA CCAAACGACG
     3541 AGCGTGACAC CACGATGCCT GTAGCAATGG CAACAACGTT GCGCAAACTA TTAACTGGCG
     3601 AACTACTTAC TCTAGCTTCC CGGCAACAAT TAATAGACTG GATGGAGGCG GATAAAGTTG
     3661 CAGGACCACT TCTGCGCTCG GCCCTTCCGG CTGGCTGGTT TATTGCTGAT AAATCTGGAG
     3721 CCGGTGAGCG TGGCTCTCGC GGTATCATTG CAGCACTGGG GCCAGATGGT AAGCCCTCCC
     3781 GTATCGTAGT TATCTACACG ACGGGGAGTC AGGCAACTAT GGATGAACGA AATAGACAGA
     3841 TCGCTGAGAT AGGTGCCTCA CTGATTAAGC ATTGGTAACT GTCAGACCAA GTTTACTCAT
     3901 ATATACTTTA GATTGATTTA AAACTTCATT TTTAATTTAA AAGGATCTAG GTGAAGATCC
     3961 TTGAATTGCC ATTATCAACA AGTTTGTACA AAAAAGCAGG CTCCGAATTG GTATCACGAG
     4021 GACGATTTGA AGCCCCCTAC CCATTTACGC TGACTTGACG GGACGGCGGC TTTGTTGAAT
     4081 AGAGCGTCAG ACCCCGTAGA AAAGATCAAA GGATCTTCGG CCGGCCGGCG CGCCGATCTG
     4141 AAGATCAGCA GTTCAACCTG TTGATAGTAC GTACTAAGCT CTCATGTTTC ACGTACTAAG
     4201 CTCTCATGTT TAACGTACTA AGCTCTCATG TTTAACGAAC TAAACCCTCA TGGCTAACGT
     4261 ACTAAGCTCT CATGGCTAAC GTACTAAGCT CTCATGTTTC ACGTACTAAG CTCTCATGTT
     4321 TGAACAATAA AATTAATATA AATCAGCAAC TTAAATAGCC TCTAAGGTTT TAAGTTTTAT
     4381 AAGAAAAAAA AGAATATATA AGGCTTTTAA AGCCTTTAAG GTTTAACGGT TGTGGACAAC
     4441 AAGCCAGGGA TGTAACGCAC TGAGAAGCCC TTAGAGCCTC TCAAAGCAAT TTTGAGTGAC
     4501 ACAGGAACAC TTAACGGCTG ACATGGGGCG CGCCCAGCTG TAACGCCAGC AACGCGGCCT
     4561 TTTTACGGTT CCTGGCCTTT TGCTGGCCTT TTGCTCACAT GTTCTTTCCA GCGACATATG
     4621 CCATACGCCG AACTGAACTC CACCTAATGT CTTGGAGATT GTCGGATAGC GCGGAATAGG
     4681 ATTGTGCCCT CTGAGCGGAT AACAATTTCA CACAGGAAAC AGCTATGACC ATGACACATG
     4741 CATCCACCAT CGCAGACTTA TCATCACTGA GCCTCCACCT AGCCTATACA ACAATAGCGT
     4801 GCGTGGTTAG CACGCTAGGT GGAAGGGCTC GGAGTTGTGG TAATCTATGT ATCCTGGGGT
     4861 TAGCGTAACA GGTTGGATGA TAAGTCCCCG GTCTAGCCGA CTGCGCAAAA GACATAATCG
     4921 ATTCACAAAA AATAGGCACA CGAAAAACAA GTTAAGGGAT GCAGTTTATG CATCCCTTAA
     4981 CAAGCTTACT TATTAAATAA TTTATAGCTA TTGAAAAGAG ATAAGAATTG TTCAAAGCTA
     5041 ATATTGTTTA AATCGTCAAT TCCTGCATGT TTTAAGGAAT TGTTAAATTG ATTTTTTGTA
     5101 AATATTTTCT TGTATTCTTT GTTAACCCAT TTCATAACGA AATAATTATA CTTTTGTTTA
     5161 TCTTTGTGTG ATATTCTTGA TTTTTTTCTA CTTAATCTGA TAAGTGAGCT ATTCACTTTA
     5221 GGTTTAGGAT GAAAATATTC TCTTGGAACC ATACTTAATA TAGAAATATC AACTTCTGCC
     5281 ATTAAAAGTA ATGCCAATGA GCGTTTTGTA TTTAATAATC TTTTAGCAAA CCCGTATTCC
     5341 ACGATTAAAT AAATCTCATT AGCTATACTA
//
