# Supplementary material for: A genetic platform for a biocementation bacterium
Source: bioRxiv preprint, doi:10.64898/2025.12.05.692644, version 1 (2025-12-06)
Supplement: Plasmid Sequences [file 692644_file03.zip › Sporosarcina Plasmid Vectors/Transposon plasmids/pGLU_455.gb]

LOCUS       pGLU_455                5697 bp ds-DNA     circular     30-APR-2025
DEFINITION  .
FEATURES             Location/Qualifiers
     prokaryote p... complement(352..803)
                     /label="PermC"
                     /ApEinfo_revcolor="#faac61"
                     /ApEinfo_fwdcolor="#faac61"
     RBS             complement(473..483)
                     /label="bsRBS"
                     /ApEinfo_revcolor="#b7e6d7"
                     /ApEinfo_fwdcolor="#b7e6d7"
     Primer site     804..833
                     /label="F-skpp-asm-15-mer-2x"
                     /ApEinfo_revcolor="#f58a5e"
                     /ApEinfo_fwdcolor="#f58a5e"
     misc_feature    804..833
                     /label="F primer binding"
                     /ApEinfo_revcolor="#d6b295"
                     /ApEinfo_fwdcolor="#d6b295"
     Barcode         838..857
                     /label=">skpp-4-F sk20mer-55583"
                     /ApEinfo_revcolor="#faac61"
                     /ApEinfo_fwdcolor="#faac61"
     Barcode         838..857
                     /label="BC.0004"
                     /ApEinfo_revcolor="#c6c9d1"
                     /ApEinfo_fwdcolor="#c6c9d1"
     Primer site     881..910
                     /label="R-skpp-asm-15-mer-2x"
                     /ApEinfo_revcolor="#f58a5e"
                     /ApEinfo_fwdcolor="#f58a5e"
     misc_feature    complement(881..910)
                     /label="R primer binding"
                     /ApEinfo_revcolor="#d6b295"
                     /ApEinfo_fwdcolor="#d6b295"
     miscellaneous   911..940
                     /label="Himar_RE"
                     /ApEinfo_revcolor="#faac61"
                     /ApEinfo_fwdcolor="#faac61"
     miscellaneous   complement(911..940)
                     /label="Himar_LE"
                     /ApEinfo_revcolor="#faac61"
                     /ApEinfo_fwdcolor="#faac61"
     terminator      941..1001
                     /label="L3S2P21"
                     /ApEinfo_revcolor="#c6c9d1"
                     /ApEinfo_fwdcolor="#c6c9d1"
     Promoter        1002..1501
                     /label="p10410"
                     /ApEinfo_revcolor="#b1ff67"
                     /ApEinfo_fwdcolor="#b1ff67"
     CDS             1502..2548
                     /label="Himar.005"
                     /ApEinfo_revcolor="#ffef86"
                     /ApEinfo_fwdcolor="#ffef86"
     prokaryote t... 2553..2733
                     /label="TAmarelleT9"
                     /ApEinfo_revcolor="#f58a5e"
                     /ApEinfo_fwdcolor="#f58a5e"
     miscellaneous   2734..2979
                     /label="oriT"
                     /ApEinfo_revcolor="#84b0dc"
                     /ApEinfo_fwdcolor="#84b0dc"
     miscellaneous   complement(2988..3027)
                     /label="UNS1"
                     /ApEinfo_revcolor="#9eafd2"
                     /ApEinfo_fwdcolor="#9eafd2"
     prokaryote t... complement(3028..3057)
                     /label="L2U5H11"
                     /ApEinfo_revcolor="#f8d3a9"
                     /ApEinfo_fwdcolor="#f8d3a9"
     primer_bind     complement(3110..3126)
                     /label="M13 fwd"
                     /ApEinfo_revcolor="#d59687"
                     /ApEinfo_fwdcolor="#d59687"
     primer_bind     complement(3110..3127)
                     /label="M13-fwd"
                     /ApEinfo_revcolor="#85dae9"
                     /ApEinfo_fwdcolor="#85dae9"
     promoter        3240..3344
                     /label="Pamp"
                     /ApEinfo_revcolor="#faac61"
                     /ApEinfo_fwdcolor="#faac61"
     CDS             3345..4205
                     /label="AmpR"
                     /ApEinfo_revcolor="#f58a5e"
                     /ApEinfo_fwdcolor="#f58a5e"
     misc_recomb     4306..4326
                     /label="attB1"
                     /ApEinfo_revcolor="#c7b0e3"
                     /ApEinfo_fwdcolor="#c7b0e3"
     misc_feature    4306..4326
                     /label="Gateway recomb1"
                     /ApEinfo_revcolor="#f58a5e"
                     /ApEinfo_fwdcolor="#f58a5e"
     ORI             complement(4462..4850)
                     /label="R6K ORI"
                     /ApEinfo_revcolor="#f58a5e"
                     /ApEinfo_fwdcolor="#f58a5e"
     primer_bind     5040..5056
                     /label="M13 rev"
                     /ApEinfo_revcolor="#c7b0e3"
                     /ApEinfo_fwdcolor="#c7b0e3"
     primer_bind     5040..5060
                     /label="M13-rev"
                     /ApEinfo_revcolor="#85dae9"
                     /ApEinfo_fwdcolor="#85dae9"
     prokaryote p... complement(5113..5144)
                     /label="L2U8H11"
                     /ApEinfo_revcolor="#75c6a9"
                     /ApEinfo_fwdcolor="#75c6a9"
     miscellaneous   complement(5145..5184)
                     /label="UNSX"
                     /ApEinfo_revcolor="#9eafd2"
                     /ApEinfo_fwdcolor="#9eafd2"
     miscellaneous   5193..5222
                     /label="Himar_LE"
                     /ApEinfo_revcolor="#faac61"
                     /ApEinfo_fwdcolor="#faac61"
     miscellaneous   complement(5193..5222)
                     /label="Himar_RE"
                     /ApEinfo_revcolor="#faac61"
                     /ApEinfo_fwdcolor="#faac61"
     prokaryote t... complement(5223..5308)
                     /label="TermC"
                     /ApEinfo_revcolor="#f8d3a9"
                     /ApEinfo_fwdcolor="#f8d3a9"
ORIGIN
        1 TCAAAAACAA TTTTGCGTAT TATATCCGTA CTTATGTTAT AAGGTATATT ACCATATATT
       61 TTATAGGATT GGTTTTTAGG AAATTTAAAC TGCAATATAT CCTTGTTTAA AACTTGGAAA
      121 TTATCGTGAT CAACAAGTTT ATTTTCTGTA GTTTTGCATA ATTTATGGTC TATTTCAATG
      181 GCAGTTACGA AATTACACCT CTTTACTAAT TCAAGGGTAA AATGGCCTTT TCCTGAGCCG
      241 ATTTCAAAGA TATTATCATG TTCATTTAAT CTTATGTTTG TCATAATCTT GTCGATATTA
      301 TGCTTAGAAG TAATAAAGTT TTGACTGTGT TTTATATTTT TCTCGTTCAT TTATAACCCT
      361 CTTTAATTTG GTTATATGAA TTTTGCTTAT TAACGATTCA TTATAACCAC TTATTTTTTG
      421 TTTGGTTGAT AATGAACTGT GCTGATTACA AAAATACTAA AAATGCCCAT ATTTTTTCCT
      481 CCTTATAAAA TTAGTATAAT TATAGCACGA CCTCTGATAA ATATGAACAT GATGAGTGAT
      541 CGTTAAATTT ATACTGCAAT CGGATGCGAT TATTGAATAA AAGATATGAG AGATTTATCT
      601 AATTTCTTTT TTCTTGTAAA AAAAGAAAGT TCTTAAAGGT TTTATAGTTT TGGTCGTAGA
      661 GCACACGGTT TAACGACTTA ATTACGAAGT AAATAAGTCT AGTGTGTTAG ACTTTATGAA
      721 ATCTATATAC GTTTATATAT ATTTATTATC CGGAGGTGTA GCATGTCTCA TTCAATTTTG
      781 AGGGTTGCCA GAGTTAAAGG ATCGGGTCAC GCGTAGGACG CGTCGAGTAG GGTAATGGGG
      841 TGGGTAAATG GTAATGCGCA nnnnnnnnnn nnnnnnnnnn GTTCCGCAGC CACACGCCGT
      901 GTGAAGCTGG TAGACCGGGG ACTTATCATC CAACCTGTTA CTCGGTACCA AATTCCAGAA
      961 AAGAGGCCTC CCGAAAGGGG GGCCTTTTTT CGTTTTGGTC CTGGCAATGG ACAGGTTCTT
     1021 CTTTTCGGGA ATTTGGCAAT TCATTAAGCA AAATGTATAC CATTAGAATT ATTTTGTGCT
     1081 ATCATGTAGA ATGGTAGTTT CGAAGGTGAA TAGAATATAC CTATAAATCC TTCCTTTATT
     1141 TTATATAGAA GCTAGTATTT TAGTTGGACT AAAGAGACAG TTCTGTATAT ACATACTTTT
     1201 TGCCAGTTCA AAGACCAAAA AAAGTTTTAG AATCCGTTCA TGATTAATCG GCGTAAATTT
     1261 GGAGTTACAT ACGAGCAAAG TATCCATCTT TAAGTAAAGA TTAAGCAGAC GCAAATGAAT
     1321 GTGATTCGGT ATCATGAAGG ATTAATAATA TTTTACTAGT ATTAAAATGA AAATAAGTAG
     1381 CAATATAAGC GTAAAACATT ATTGTGATTT TTTAAAAGAA AATGTCGAAA AAAGAAGGGT
     1441 TTTTGAATAT AATCTCGAAA TTAGGTAATA TGGCGAGAAA TGAGTAGGAA ATGGTGATTG
     1501 AATGGAGAAG AAAGAGTTCA GAGTCCTCAT AAAGTATTGC TTCTTAAAAG GGAAGAACAC
     1561 CGTTGAGGCC AAGACCTGGC TGGACAACGA ATTCCCAGAT AGCGCACCCG GCAAGAGCAC
     1621 CATAATAGAC TGGTACGCCA AGTTTAAAAG AGGCGAGATG TCAACTGAAG ATGGCGAGCG
     1681 TAGCGGGCGT CCAAAGGAAG TTGTCACAGA TGAGAATATT AAGAAGATTC ATAAGATGAT
     1741 ACTCAACGAT AGAAAGATGA AACTCATTGA AATAGCCGAA GCACTGAAAA TAAGCAAAGA
     1801 GAGAGTCGGC CACATTATAC ACCAGTACCT CGACATGCGG AAATTGTGCG CGAAGTGGGT
     1861 TCCACGTGAA TTGACCTTCG ATCAGAAGCA GAGGAGAGTC GACGACAGCA AACGGTGCCT
     1921 CCAATTACTG ACCAGAAACA CCCCGGAATT CTTTAGAAGG TACGTTACCA TGGACGAAAC
     1981 CTGGTTGCAC CATTATACCC CCGAATCTAA CAGGCAATCT GCCGAATGGA CCGCGACAGG
     2041 CGAGCCAAGC CCAAAAAGAG GGAAAACCCA GAAATCTGCC GGTAAGGTCA TGGCAAGCGT
     2101 CTTCTGGGAC GCGCACGGGA TAATATTCAT TGACTACCTG GAAAAAGGGA AGACAATTAA
     2161 TAGCGATTAC TACATGGCGC TGCTCGAAAG ACTCAAAGTT GAGATTGCGG CCAAGCGGCC
     2221 GCATATGAAA AAAAAGAAGG TTCTCTTTCA TCAGGATAAT GCCCCATGTC ATAAAAGCCT
     2281 CAGGACTATG GCCAAGATAC ACGAGCTCGG TTTTGAGCTC CTGCCGCATC CACCATACAG
     2341 CCCCGACTTA GCACCGTCAG ATTTCTTTCT CTTTAGCGAT TTGAAGAGGA TGTTGGCCGG
     2401 GAAGAAGTTC GGTTGTAACG AGGAAGTTAT TGCAGAAACC GAAGCATACT TCGAAGCCAA
     2461 GCCAAAAGAA TATTATCAGA ACGGCATTAA GAAGCTCGAG GGCAGATACA ACAGATGCAT
     2521 TGCCCTGGAG GGGAATTACG TCGAGTGAGC TTGGAATCTC CTTCTCGCCT CTTTCGCTGA
     2581 ACACGAAAGC GAATCCGTTC AGCACACACT TTACGATATG GCGCAAAAAG TCCTCGGCTG
     2641 CGTGCCGGAA GTGAAAGACA TCCACCTCAC CATGCCCAAC AAGCATTGCC TGCTCGTGGA
     2701 CCTGTCCCGC TTCGGTCAGG ACAATCCCAA CGACTTTTCC GCTGCATAAC CCTGCTTCGG
     2761 GGTCATTATA GCGATTTTTT CGGTATATCC ATCCTTTTTC GCACGATATA CAGGATTTTG
     2821 CCAAAGGGTT CGTGTAGACT TTCCTTGGTG TATCCAACGG CGTCAGCCGG GCAGGATAGG
     2881 TGAAGTAGGC CCACCCGCGA GCGGGTGTTC CTTCTTCACT GTCCCTTATT CGCACCTGGC
     2941 GGTGCTCAAC GGGAATCCTG CTCTGCGAGG CTGGCCGTAC TCCTTCGGAG ACGAGACGAG
     3001 ACAGCCTGAG AATGGATGCG AGTAATGATA CAACAATAGC GTGCTGTTCG CACGCTAAGG
     3061 TCAGGCGGAA TGGCACTTCC TTATTCCAGA TGCGTGCGGA TTATGCATGA CTGGCCGTCG
     3121 TTTTACAACG TCGTGACTGG GAAAACCCTG GCGCTTGTGG TGGATCACAG TTATTGGAGA
     3181 CTTCCTTGGC CGTACGATGG GTTTTGTTTC AGGTATCTGG CACTTTTCGG GGAAATGTGC
     3241 GCGGAACCCC TATTTGTTTA TTTTTCTAAA TACATTCAAA TATGTATCCG CTCATGAGAC
     3301 AATAACCCTG ATAAATGCTT CAATAATATT GAAAAAGGAA GAGTATGAGT ATTCAACATT
     3361 TCCGTGTCGC CCTTATTCCC TTTTTTGCGG CATTTTGCCT TCCTGTTTTT GCTCACCCAG
     3421 AAACGCTGGT GAAAGTAAAA GATGCTGAAG ATCAGTTGGG TGCACGAGTG GGTTACATCG
     3481 AACTGGATCT CAACAGCGGT AAGATCCTTG AGAGTTTTCG CCCCGAAGAA CGTTTTCCAA
     3541 TGATGAGCAC TTTTAAAGTT CTGCTATGTG GCGCGGTATT ATCCCGTATT GACGCCGGGC
     3601 AAGAGCAACT CGGTCGCCGC ATACACTATT CTCAGAATGA CTTGGTTGAG TACTCACCAG
     3661 TCACAGAAAA GCATCTTACG GATGGCATGA CAGTAAGAGA ATTATGCAGT GCTGCCATAA
     3721 CCATGAGTGA TAACACTGCG GCCAACTTAC TTCTGACAAC GATCGGAGGA CCGAAGGAGC
     3781 TAACCGCTTT TTTGCACAAC ATGGGGGATC ATGTAACTCG CCTTGATCGT TGGGAACCGG
     3841 AGCTGAATGA AGCCATACCA AACGACGAGC GTGACACCAC GATGCCTGTA GCAATGGCAA
     3901 CAACGTTGCG CAAACTATTA ACTGGCGAAC TACTTACTCT AGCTTCCCGG CAACAATTAA
     3961 TAGACTGGAT GGAGGCGGAT AAAGTTGCAG GACCACTTCT GCGCTCGGCC CTTCCGGCTG
     4021 GCTGGTTTAT TGCTGATAAA TCTGGAGCCG GTGAGCGTGG CTCTCGCGGT ATCATTGCAG
     4081 CACTGGGGCC AGATGGTAAG CCCTCCCGTA TCGTAGTTAT CTACACGACG GGGAGTCAGG
     4141 CAACTATGGA TGAACGAAAT AGACAGATCG CTGAGATAGG TGCCTCACTG ATTAAGCATT
     4201 GGTAACTGTC AGACCAAGTT TACTCATATA TACTTTAGAT TGATTTAAAA CTTCATTTTT
     4261 AATTTAAAAG GATCTAGGTG AAGATCCTTG AATTGCCATT ATCAACAAGT TTGTACAAAA
     4321 AAGCAGGCTC CGAATTGGTA TCACGAGGAC GATTTGAAGC CCCCTACCCA TTTACGCTGA
     4381 CTTGACGGGA CGGCGGCTTT GTTGAATAGA GCGTCAGACC CCGTAGAAAA GATCAAAGGA
     4441 TCTTCGGCCG GCCGGCGCGC CGATCTGAAG ATCAGCAGTT CAACCTGTTG ATAGTACGTA
     4501 CTAAGCTCTC ATGTTTCACG TACTAAGCTC TCATGTTTAA CGTACTAAGC TCTCATGTTT
     4561 AACGAACTAA ACCCTCATGG CTAACGTACT AAGCTCTCAT GGCTAACGTA CTAAGCTCTC
     4621 ATGTTTCACG TACTAAGCTC TCATGTTTGA ACAATAAAAT TAATATAAAT CAGCAACTTA
     4681 AATAGCCTCT AAGGTTTTAA GTTTTATAAG AAAAAAAAGA ATATATAAGG CTTTTAAAGC
     4741 CTTTAAGGTT TAACGGTTGT GGACAACAAG CCAGGGATGT AACGCACTGA GAAGCCCTTA
     4801 GAGCCTCTCA AAGCAATTTT GAGTGACACA GGAACACTTA ACGGCTGACA TGGGGCGCGC
     4861 CCAGCTGTAA CGCCAGCAAC GCGGCCTTTT TACGGTTCCT GGCCTTTTGC TGGCCTTTTG
     4921 CTCACATGTT CTTTCCAGCG ACATATGCCA TACGCCGAAC TGAACTCCAC CTAATGTCTT
     4981 GGAGATTGTC GGATAGCGCG GAATAGGATT GTGCCCTCTG AGCGGATAAC AATTTCACAC
     5041 AGGAAACAGC TATGACCATG ACACATGCAT CCACCATCGC AGACTTATCA TCACTGAGCC
     5101 TCCACCTAGC CTATACAACA ATAGCGTGCG TGGTTAGCAC GCTAGGTGGA AGGGCTCGGA
     5161 GTTGTGGTAA TCTATGTATC CTGGGGTTAG CGTAACAGGT TGGATGATAA GTCCCCGGTC
     5221 TAGCCGACTG CGCAAAAGAC ATAATCGATT CACAAAAAAT AGGCACACGA AAAACAAGTT
     5281 AAGGGATGCA GTTTATGCAT CCCTTAACAA GCTTACTTAT TAAATAATTT ATAGCTATTG
     5341 AAAAGAGATA AGAATTGTTC AAAGCTAATA TTGTTTAAAT CGTCAATTCC TGCATGTTTT
     5401 AAGGAATTGT TAAATTGATT TTTTGTAAAT ATTTTCTTGT ATTCTTTGTT AACCCATTTC
     5461 ATAACGAAAT AATTATACTT TTGTTTATCT TTGTGTGATA TTCTTGATTT TTTTCTACTT
     5521 AATCTGATAA GTGAGCTATT CACTTTAGGT TTAGGATGAA AATATTCTCT TGGAACCATA
     5581 CTTAATATAG AAATATCAAC TTCTGCCATT AAAAGTAATG CCAATGAGCG TTTTGTATTT
     5641 AATAATCTTT TAGCAAACCC GTATTCCACG ATTAAATAAA TCTCATTAGC TATACTA
//
