# Supplementary material for: A genetic platform for a biocementation bacterium
Source: bioRxiv preprint, doi:10.64898/2025.12.05.692644, version 1 (2025-12-06)
Supplement: Plasmid Sequences [file 692644_file03.zip › Sporosarcina Plasmid Vectors/Transposon plasmids/pGLU_424.gb]

LOCUS       pGLU_424                5354 bp ds-DNA     circular     30-APR-2025
DEFINITION  .
FEATURES             Location/Qualifiers
     prokaryote p... complement(352..803)
                     /label="PermC"
                     /ApEinfo_revcolor="#faac61"
                     /ApEinfo_fwdcolor="#faac61"
     RBS             complement(473..483)
                     /label="bsRBS"
                     /ApEinfo_revcolor="#b7e6d7"
                     /ApEinfo_fwdcolor="#b7e6d7"
     Primer site     804..833
                     /label="F-skpp-asm-15-mer-2x"
                     /ApEinfo_revcolor="#f58a5e"
                     /ApEinfo_fwdcolor="#f58a5e"
     misc_feature    804..833
                     /label="F primer binding"
                     /ApEinfo_revcolor="#d6b295"
                     /ApEinfo_fwdcolor="#d6b295"
     Barcode         838..857
                     /label=">skpp-1-F sk20mer-10787"
                     /ApEinfo_revcolor="#faac61"
                     /ApEinfo_fwdcolor="#faac61"
     Barcode         838..857
                     /label="BC.0001"
                     /ApEinfo_revcolor="#c6c9d1"
                     /ApEinfo_fwdcolor="#c6c9d1"
     Primer site     881..910
                     /label="R-skpp-asm-15-mer-2x"
                     /ApEinfo_revcolor="#f58a5e"
                     /ApEinfo_fwdcolor="#f58a5e"
     misc_feature    complement(881..910)
                     /label="R primer binding"
                     /ApEinfo_revcolor="#d6b295"
                     /ApEinfo_fwdcolor="#d6b295"
     miscellaneous   911..940
                     /label="Himar_RE"
                     /ApEinfo_revcolor="#faac61"
                     /ApEinfo_fwdcolor="#faac61"
     miscellaneous   complement(911..940)
                     /label="Himar_LE"
                     /ApEinfo_revcolor="#faac61"
                     /ApEinfo_fwdcolor="#faac61"
     terminator      941..1001
                     /label="L3S2P21"
                     /ApEinfo_revcolor="#c6c9d1"
                     /ApEinfo_fwdcolor="#c6c9d1"
     Promoter        1002..1158
                     /label="p05190"
                     /ApEinfo_revcolor="#b1ff67"
                     /ApEinfo_fwdcolor="#b1ff67"
     CDS             1159..2205
                     /label="Himar_Tnp"
                     /ApEinfo_revcolor="#f58a5e"
                     /ApEinfo_fwdcolor="#f58a5e"
     prokaryote t... 2210..2390
                     /label="TAmarelleT9"
                     /ApEinfo_revcolor="#f58a5e"
                     /ApEinfo_fwdcolor="#f58a5e"
     miscellaneous   2391..2636
                     /label="oriT"
                     /ApEinfo_revcolor="#84b0dc"
                     /ApEinfo_fwdcolor="#84b0dc"
     miscellaneous   complement(2645..2684)
                     /label="UNS1"
                     /ApEinfo_revcolor="#9eafd2"
                     /ApEinfo_fwdcolor="#9eafd2"
     prokaryote t... complement(2685..2714)
                     /label="L2U5H11"
                     /ApEinfo_revcolor="#f8d3a9"
                     /ApEinfo_fwdcolor="#f8d3a9"
     primer_bind     complement(2767..2783)
                     /label="M13 fwd"
                     /ApEinfo_revcolor="#d59687"
                     /ApEinfo_fwdcolor="#d59687"
     primer_bind     complement(2767..2784)
                     /label="M13-fwd"
                     /ApEinfo_revcolor="#85dae9"
                     /ApEinfo_fwdcolor="#85dae9"
     promoter        2897..3001
                     /label="Pamp"
                     /ApEinfo_revcolor="#faac61"
                     /ApEinfo_fwdcolor="#faac61"
     CDS             3002..3862
                     /label="AmpR"
                     /ApEinfo_revcolor="#f58a5e"
                     /ApEinfo_fwdcolor="#f58a5e"
     misc_recomb     3963..3983
                     /label="attB1"
                     /ApEinfo_revcolor="#c7b0e3"
                     /ApEinfo_fwdcolor="#c7b0e3"
     misc_feature    3963..3983
                     /label="Gateway recomb1"
                     /ApEinfo_revcolor="#f58a5e"
                     /ApEinfo_fwdcolor="#f58a5e"
     ORI             complement(4119..4507)
                     /label="R6K ORI"
                     /ApEinfo_revcolor="#f58a5e"
                     /ApEinfo_fwdcolor="#f58a5e"
     primer_bind     4697..4713
                     /label="M13 rev"
                     /ApEinfo_revcolor="#c7b0e3"
                     /ApEinfo_fwdcolor="#c7b0e3"
     primer_bind     4697..4717
                     /label="M13-rev"
                     /ApEinfo_revcolor="#85dae9"
                     /ApEinfo_fwdcolor="#85dae9"
     prokaryote p... complement(4770..4801)
                     /label="L2U8H11"
                     /ApEinfo_revcolor="#75c6a9"
                     /ApEinfo_fwdcolor="#75c6a9"
     miscellaneous   complement(4802..4841)
                     /label="UNSX"
                     /ApEinfo_revcolor="#9eafd2"
                     /ApEinfo_fwdcolor="#9eafd2"
     miscellaneous   4850..4879
                     /label="Himar_LE"
                     /ApEinfo_revcolor="#faac61"
                     /ApEinfo_fwdcolor="#faac61"
     miscellaneous   complement(4850..4879)
                     /label="Himar_RE"
                     /ApEinfo_revcolor="#faac61"
                     /ApEinfo_fwdcolor="#faac61"
     prokaryote t... complement(4880..4965)
                     /label="TermC"
                     /ApEinfo_revcolor="#f8d3a9"
                     /ApEinfo_fwdcolor="#f8d3a9"
ORIGIN
        1 TCAAAAACAA TTTTGCGTAT TATATCCGTA CTTATGTTAT AAGGTATATT ACCATATATT
       61 TTATAGGATT GGTTTTTAGG AAATTTAAAC TGCAATATAT CCTTGTTTAA AACTTGGAAA
      121 TTATCGTGAT CAACAAGTTT ATTTTCTGTA GTTTTGCATA ATTTATGGTC TATTTCAATG
      181 GCAGTTACGA AATTACACCT CTTTACTAAT TCAAGGGTAA AATGGCCTTT TCCTGAGCCG
      241 ATTTCAAAGA TATTATCATG TTCATTTAAT CTTATGTTTG TCATAATCTT GTCGATATTA
      301 TGCTTAGAAG TAATAAAGTT TTGACTGTGT TTTATATTTT TCTCGTTCAT TTATAACCCT
      361 CTTTAATTTG GTTATATGAA TTTTGCTTAT TAACGATTCA TTATAACCAC TTATTTTTTG
      421 TTTGGTTGAT AATGAACTGT GCTGATTACA AAAATACTAA AAATGCCCAT ATTTTTTCCT
      481 CCTTATAAAA TTAGTATAAT TATAGCACGA CCTCTGATAA ATATGAACAT GATGAGTGAT
      541 CGTTAAATTT ATACTGCAAT CGGATGCGAT TATTGAATAA AAGATATGAG AGATTTATCT
      601 AATTTCTTTT TTCTTGTAAA AAAAGAAAGT TCTTAAAGGT TTTATAGTTT TGGTCGTAGA
      661 GCACACGGTT TAACGACTTA ATTACGAAGT AAATAAGTCT AGTGTGTTAG ACTTTATGAA
      721 ATCTATATAC GTTTATATAT ATTTATTATC CGGAGGTGTA GCATGTCTCA TTCAATTTTG
      781 AGGGTTGCCA GAGTTAAAGG ATCGGGTCAC GCGTAGGACG CGTCGAGTAG GGTAATGATA
      841 TAGATGCCGT CCTAGCGGCA nnnnnnnnnn nnnnnnnnnn GTTCCGCAGC CACACGCCGT
      901 GTGAAGCTGG TAGACCGGGG ACTTATCATC CAACCTGTTA CTCGGTACCA AATTCCAGAA
      961 AAGAGGCCTC CCGAAAGGGG GGCCTTTTTT CGTTTTGGTC CGAGGGATTG CACTTTTCAT
     1021 ACCATCATTG AGCCGGACTT TCCGGCTTTT TTCTATTTCA ACGATAAATT GGATTATCTA
     1081 GCCAATCCCC GGGTTTTCTT TAAATCCATT GGAATTTTGA TATAATGAAT AAAACATGAC
     1141 TTTATAGTGA GGTACATAAT GGAAAAAAAG GAATTTCGTG TTTTGATAAA ATACTGTTTT
     1201 CTGAAGGGAA AAAATACAGT GGAAGCAAAA ACTTGGCTTG ATAATGAGTT TCCGGACTCT
     1261 GCCCCAGGGA AATCAACAAT AATTGATTGG TATGCAAAAT TCAAGCGTGG TGAAATGAGC
     1321 ACGGAGGACG GTGAACGCAG TGGACGCCCG AAAGAGGTGG TTACCGACGA AAACATCAAA
     1381 AAAATCCACA AAATGATTTT GAATGACCGT AAAATGAAGT TGATCGAGAT AGCAGAGGCC
     1441 TTAAAGATAT CAAAGGAACG TGTTGGTCAT ATCATTCATC AATATTTGGA TATGCGGAAG
     1501 CTCTGTGCGA AATGGGTGCC GCGCGAGCTC ACATTTGACC AAAAACAACG ACGTGTTGAT
     1561 GATTCTAAGC GGTGTTTGCA GCTGTTAACT CGTAATACAC CCGAGTTTTT CCGTCGATAT
     1621 GTGACAATGG ATGAAACATG GCTCCATCAC TACACTCCTG AGTCCAATCG ACAGTCGGCT
     1681 GAGTGGACAG CGACCGGTGA ACCGTCTCCG AAGCGTGGAA AGACTCAAAA GTCCGCTGGC
     1741 AAAGTAATGG CCTCTGTTTT TTGGGATGCG CATGGAATAA TTTTTATCGA TTATCTTGAG
     1801 AAGGGAAAAA CCATCAACAG TGACTATTAT ATGGCGTTAT TGGAGCGTTT GAAGGTCGAA
     1861 ATCGCGGCAA AACGGCCCCA CATGAAGAAG AAAAAAGTGT TGTTCCACCA AGACAACGCA
     1921 CCGTGCCACA AGTCATTGAG AACGATGGCA AAAATTCATG AATTGGGCTT CGAATTGCTT
     1981 CCCCACCCGC CGTATTCTCC AGATCTGGCC CCCAGCGACT TTTTCTTGTT CTCAGACCTC
     2041 AAAAGGATGC TCGCAGGGAA AAAATTTGGC TGCAATGAAG AGGTGATCGC CGAAACTGAG
     2101 GCCTATTTTG AGGCAAAACC GAAGGAGTAC TACCAAAATG GTATCAAAAA ATTGGAAGGT
     2161 CGTTATAATC GTTGTATCGC TCTTGAAGGG AACTATGTTG AATAAGCTTG GAATCTCCTT
     2221 CTCGCCTCTT TCGCTGAACA CGAAAGCGAA TCCGTTCAGC ACACACTTTA CGATATGGCG
     2281 CAAAAAGTCC TCGGCTGCGT GCCGGAAGTG AAAGACATCC ACCTCACCAT GCCCAACAAG
     2341 CATTGCCTGC TCGTGGACCT GTCCCGCTTC GGTCAGGACA ATCCCAACGA CTTTTCCGCT
     2401 GCATAACCCT GCTTCGGGGT CATTATAGCG ATTTTTTCGG TATATCCATC CTTTTTCGCA
     2461 CGATATACAG GATTTTGCCA AAGGGTTCGT GTAGACTTTC CTTGGTGTAT CCAACGGCGT
     2521 CAGCCGGGCA GGATAGGTGA AGTAGGCCCA CCCGCGAGCG GGTGTTCCTT CTTCACTGTC
     2581 CCTTATTCGC ACCTGGCGGT GCTCAACGGG AATCCTGCTC TGCGAGGCTG GCCGTACTCC
     2641 TTCGGAGACG AGACGAGACA GCCTGAGAAT GGATGCGAGT AATGATACAA CAATAGCGTG
     2701 CTGTTCGCAC GCTAAGGTCA GGCGGAATGG CACTTCCTTA TTCCAGATGC GTGCGGATTA
     2761 TGCATGACTG GCCGTCGTTT TACAACGTCG TGACTGGGAA AACCCTGGCG CTTGTGGTGG
     2821 ATCACAGTTA TTGGAGACTT CCTTGGCCGT ACGATGGGTT TTGTTTCAGG TATCTGGCAC
     2881 TTTTCGGGGA AATGTGCGCG GAACCCCTAT TTGTTTATTT TTCTAAATAC ATTCAAATAT
     2941 GTATCCGCTC ATGAGACAAT AACCCTGATA AATGCTTCAA TAATATTGAA AAAGGAAGAG
     3001 TATGAGTATT CAACATTTCC GTGTCGCCCT TATTCCCTTT TTTGCGGCAT TTTGCCTTCC
     3061 TGTTTTTGCT CACCCAGAAA CGCTGGTGAA AGTAAAAGAT GCTGAAGATC AGTTGGGTGC
     3121 ACGAGTGGGT TACATCGAAC TGGATCTCAA CAGCGGTAAG ATCCTTGAGA GTTTTCGCCC
     3181 CGAAGAACGT TTTCCAATGA TGAGCACTTT TAAAGTTCTG CTATGTGGCG CGGTATTATC
     3241 CCGTATTGAC GCCGGGCAAG AGCAACTCGG TCGCCGCATA CACTATTCTC AGAATGACTT
     3301 GGTTGAGTAC TCACCAGTCA CAGAAAAGCA TCTTACGGAT GGCATGACAG TAAGAGAATT
     3361 ATGCAGTGCT GCCATAACCA TGAGTGATAA CACTGCGGCC AACTTACTTC TGACAACGAT
     3421 CGGAGGACCG AAGGAGCTAA CCGCTTTTTT GCACAACATG GGGGATCATG TAACTCGCCT
     3481 TGATCGTTGG GAACCGGAGC TGAATGAAGC CATACCAAAC GACGAGCGTG ACACCACGAT
     3541 GCCTGTAGCA ATGGCAACAA CGTTGCGCAA ACTATTAACT GGCGAACTAC TTACTCTAGC
     3601 TTCCCGGCAA CAATTAATAG ACTGGATGGA GGCGGATAAA GTTGCAGGAC CACTTCTGCG
     3661 CTCGGCCCTT CCGGCTGGCT GGTTTATTGC TGATAAATCT GGAGCCGGTG AGCGTGGCTC
     3721 TCGCGGTATC ATTGCAGCAC TGGGGCCAGA TGGTAAGCCC TCCCGTATCG TAGTTATCTA
     3781 CACGACGGGG AGTCAGGCAA CTATGGATGA ACGAAATAGA CAGATCGCTG AGATAGGTGC
     3841 CTCACTGATT AAGCATTGGT AACTGTCAGA CCAAGTTTAC TCATATATAC TTTAGATTGA
     3901 TTTAAAACTT CATTTTTAAT TTAAAAGGAT CTAGGTGAAG ATCCTTGAAT TGCCATTATC
     3961 AACAAGTTTG TACAAAAAAG CAGGCTCCGA ATTGGTATCA CGAGGACGAT TTGAAGCCCC
     4021 CTACCCATTT ACGCTGACTT GACGGGACGG CGGCTTTGTT GAATAGAGCG TCAGACCCCG
     4081 TAGAAAAGAT CAAAGGATCT TCGGCCGGCC GGCGCGCCGA TCTGAAGATC AGCAGTTCAA
     4141 CCTGTTGATA GTACGTACTA AGCTCTCATG TTTCACGTAC TAAGCTCTCA TGTTTAACGT
     4201 ACTAAGCTCT CATGTTTAAC GAACTAAACC CTCATGGCTA ACGTACTAAG CTCTCATGGC
     4261 TAACGTACTA AGCTCTCATG TTTCACGTAC TAAGCTCTCA TGTTTGAACA ATAAAATTAA
     4321 TATAAATCAG CAACTTAAAT AGCCTCTAAG GTTTTAAGTT TTATAAGAAA AAAAAGAATA
     4381 TATAAGGCTT TTAAAGCCTT TAAGGTTTAA CGGTTGTGGA CAACAAGCCA GGGATGTAAC
     4441 GCACTGAGAA GCCCTTAGAG CCTCTCAAAG CAATTTTGAG TGACACAGGA ACACTTAACG
     4501 GCTGACATGG GGCGCGCCCA GCTGTAACGC CAGCAACGCG GCCTTTTTAC GGTTCCTGGC
     4561 CTTTTGCTGG CCTTTTGCTC ACATGTTCTT TCCAGCGACA TATGCCATAC GCCGAACTGA
     4621 ACTCCACCTA ATGTCTTGGA GATTGTCGGA TAGCGCGGAA TAGGATTGTG CCCTCTGAGC
     4681 GGATAACAAT TTCACACAGG AAACAGCTAT GACCATGACA CATGCATCCA CCATCGCAGA
     4741 CTTATCATCA CTGAGCCTCC ACCTAGCCTA TACAACAATA GCGTGCGTGG TTAGCACGCT
     4801 AGGTGGAAGG GCTCGGAGTT GTGGTAATCT ATGTATCCTG GGGTTAGCGT AACAGGTTGG
     4861 ATGATAAGTC CCCGGTCTAG CCGACTGCGC AAAAGACATA ATCGATTCAC AAAAAATAGG
     4921 CACACGAAAA ACAAGTTAAG GGATGCAGTT TATGCATCCC TTAACAAGCT TACTTATTAA
     4981 ATAATTTATA GCTATTGAAA AGAGATAAGA ATTGTTCAAA GCTAATATTG TTTAAATCGT
     5041 CAATTCCTGC ATGTTTTAAG GAATTGTTAA ATTGATTTTT TGTAAATATT TTCTTGTATT
     5101 CTTTGTTAAC CCATTTCATA ACGAAATAAT TATACTTTTG TTTATCTTTG TGTGATATTC
     5161 TTGATTTTTT TCTACTTAAT CTGATAAGTG AGCTATTCAC TTTAGGTTTA GGATGAAAAT
     5221 ATTCTCTTGG AACCATACTT AATATAGAAA TATCAACTTC TGCCATTAAA AGTAATGCCA
     5281 ATGAGCGTTT TGTATTTAAT AATCTTTTAG CAAACCCGTA TTCCACGATT AAATAAATCT
     5341 CATTAGCTAT ACTA
//
