# Supplementary material for: A genetic platform for a biocementation bacterium
Source: bioRxiv preprint, doi:10.64898/2025.12.05.692644, version 1 (2025-12-06)
Supplement: Plasmid Sequences [file 692644_file03.zip › Sporosarcina Plasmid Vectors/Transposon plasmids/pGLU_475.gb]

LOCUS       pGLU_475                6059 bp ds-DNA     circular     30-APR-2025
DEFINITION  .
FEATURES             Location/Qualifiers
     CDS             1..1431
                     /label="Tn5_TnpA"
                     /ApEinfo_revcolor="#f58a5e"
                     /ApEinfo_fwdcolor="#f58a5e"
     prokaryote t... 1436..1616
                     /label="TAmarelleT9"
                     /ApEinfo_revcolor="#f58a5e"
                     /ApEinfo_fwdcolor="#f58a5e"
     miscellaneous   1617..1862
                     /label="oriT"
                     /ApEinfo_revcolor="#84b0dc"
                     /ApEinfo_fwdcolor="#84b0dc"
     miscellaneous   complement(1871..1910)
                     /label="UNS1"
                     /ApEinfo_revcolor="#9eafd2"
                     /ApEinfo_fwdcolor="#9eafd2"
     prokaryote t... complement(1911..1940)
                     /label="L2U5H11"
                     /ApEinfo_revcolor="#f8d3a9"
                     /ApEinfo_fwdcolor="#f8d3a9"
     primer_bind     complement(1993..2009)
                     /label="M13 fwd"
                     /ApEinfo_revcolor="#d59687"
                     /ApEinfo_fwdcolor="#d59687"
     primer_bind     complement(1993..2010)
                     /label="M13-fwd"
                     /ApEinfo_revcolor="#85dae9"
                     /ApEinfo_fwdcolor="#85dae9"
     promoter        2123..2227
                     /label="Pamp"
                     /ApEinfo_revcolor="#faac61"
                     /ApEinfo_fwdcolor="#faac61"
     CDS             2228..3088
                     /label="AmpR"
                     /ApEinfo_revcolor="#f58a5e"
                     /ApEinfo_fwdcolor="#f58a5e"
     misc_recomb     3189..3209
                     /label="attB1"
                     /ApEinfo_revcolor="#c7b0e3"
                     /ApEinfo_fwdcolor="#c7b0e3"
     misc_feature    3189..3209
                     /label="Gateway recomb1"
                     /ApEinfo_revcolor="#f58a5e"
                     /ApEinfo_fwdcolor="#f58a5e"
     ORI             complement(3345..3733)
                     /label="R6K ORI"
                     /ApEinfo_revcolor="#f58a5e"
                     /ApEinfo_fwdcolor="#f58a5e"
     primer_bind     3923..3939
                     /label="M13 rev"
                     /ApEinfo_revcolor="#c7b0e3"
                     /ApEinfo_fwdcolor="#c7b0e3"
     primer_bind     3923..3943
                     /label="M13-rev"
                     /ApEinfo_revcolor="#85dae9"
                     /ApEinfo_fwdcolor="#85dae9"
     prokaryote p... complement(3996..4027)
                     /label="L2U8H11"
                     /ApEinfo_revcolor="#75c6a9"
                     /ApEinfo_fwdcolor="#75c6a9"
     miscellaneous   complement(4028..4067)
                     /label="UNSX"
                     /ApEinfo_revcolor="#9eafd2"
                     /ApEinfo_fwdcolor="#9eafd2"
     miscellaneous   4076..4094
                     /label="Tn5_LE"
                     /ApEinfo_revcolor="#faac61"
                     /ApEinfo_fwdcolor="#faac61"
     miscellaneous   complement(4076..4094)
                     /label="Tn5_RE"
                     /ApEinfo_revcolor="#faac61"
                     /ApEinfo_fwdcolor="#faac61"
     prokaryote t... complement(4095..4180)
                     /label="TermC"
                     /ApEinfo_revcolor="#f8d3a9"
                     /ApEinfo_fwdcolor="#f8d3a9"
     misc_feature    complement(4185..4919)
                     /label="ermC"
                     /ApEinfo_revcolor="#faac61"
                     /ApEinfo_fwdcolor="#faac61"
     prokaryote p... complement(4921..5372)
                     /label="PermC"
                     /ApEinfo_revcolor="#faac61"
                     /ApEinfo_fwdcolor="#faac61"
     RBS             complement(5042..5052)
                     /label="bsRBS"
                     /ApEinfo_revcolor="#b7e6d7"
                     /ApEinfo_fwdcolor="#b7e6d7"
     Primer site     5373..5402
                     /label="F-skpp-asm-15-mer-2x"
                     /ApEinfo_revcolor="#f58a5e"
                     /ApEinfo_fwdcolor="#f58a5e"
     misc_feature    5373..5402
                     /label="F primer binding"
                     /ApEinfo_revcolor="#d6b295"
                     /ApEinfo_fwdcolor="#d6b295"
     Barcode         5407..5426
                     /label="BC.0006"
                     /ApEinfo_revcolor="#c6c9d1"
                     /ApEinfo_fwdcolor="#c6c9d1"
     Barcode         5407..5426
                     /label=">skpp-6-F sk20mer-46145"
                     /ApEinfo_revcolor="#faac61"
                     /ApEinfo_fwdcolor="#faac61"
     Primer site     5450..5479
                     /label="R-skpp-asm-15-mer-2x"
                     /ApEinfo_revcolor="#f58a5e"
                     /ApEinfo_fwdcolor="#f58a5e"
     misc_feature    complement(5450..5479)
                     /label="R primer binding"
                     /ApEinfo_revcolor="#d6b295"
                     /ApEinfo_fwdcolor="#d6b295"
     miscellaneous   5480..5498
                     /label="Tn5_RE"
                     /ApEinfo_revcolor="#faac61"
                     /ApEinfo_fwdcolor="#faac61"
     miscellaneous   complement(5480..5498)
                     /label="Tn5_LE"
                     /ApEinfo_revcolor="#faac61"
                     /ApEinfo_fwdcolor="#faac61"
     terminator      5499..5559
                     /label="L3S2P21"
                     /ApEinfo_revcolor="#c6c9d1"
                     /ApEinfo_fwdcolor="#c6c9d1"
     Promoter        5560..6059
                     /label="p10410"
                     /ApEinfo_revcolor="#b1ff67"
                     /ApEinfo_fwdcolor="#b1ff67"
ORIGIN
        1 ATGATTACCA GTGCACTGCA TCGTGCGGCG GATTGGGCGA AAAGCGTGTT TTCTAGTGCT
       61 GCGCTGGGTG ATCCGCGTCG TACCGCGCGT CTGGTGAATG TTGCGGCGCA ACTGGCCAAA
      121 TATAGCGGCA AAAGCATTAC CATTAGCAGC GAAGGCAGCA AAGCCATGCA GGAAGGCGCG
      181 TATCGTTTTA TTCGTAATCC GAACGTGAGC GCGGAAGCGA TTCGTAAAGC GGGTGCCATG
      241 CAGACCGTGA AACTGGCCCA GGAATTTCCG GAACTGCTGG CAATTGAAGA TACCACCTCT
      301 CTGAGCTATC GTCATCAGGT GGCGGAAGAA CTGGGCAAAC TGGGTAGCAT TCAGGATAAA
      361 AGCCGTGGTT GGTGGGTGCA TAGCGTGCTG CTGCTGGAAG CGACCACCTT TCGTACCGTG
      421 GGCCTGCTGC ATCAAGAATG GTGGATGCGT CCGGATGATC CGGCGGATGC GGATGAAAAA
      481 GAAAGCGGCA AATGGCTGGC CGCTGCTGCA ACTTCGCGTC TGAGAATGGG CAGCATGATG
      541 AGCAACGTGA TTGCGGTGTG CGATCGTGAA GCGGATATTC ATGCGTATCT GCAAGATAAA
      601 CTGGCCCATA ACGAACGTTT TGTGGTGCGT AGCAAACATC CGCGTAAAGA TGTGGAAAGC
      661 GGCCTGTATC TGTATGATCA CCTGAAAAAC CAGCCGGAAC TGGGCGGCTA TCAGATTAGC
      721 ATTCCGCAGA AAGGCGTGGT GGATAAACGT GGCAAACGTA AAAACCGTCC GGCGCGTAAA
      781 GCGAGCCTGA GCCTGCGTAG CGGCCGTATT ACCCTGAAAC AGGGCAACAT TACCCTGAAC
      841 GCGGTGCTGG CCGAAGAAAT TAATCCGCCG AAAGGCGAAA CCCCGCTGAA ATGGCTGCTG
      901 CTGACCAGCG AGCCGGTGGA AAGTCTGGCC CAAGCGCTGC GTGTGATTGA TATTTATACC
      961 CATCGTTGGC GCATTGAAGA ATTTCACAAA GCGTGGAAAA CGGGTGCGGG TGCGGAACGT
     1021 CAGCGTATGG AAGAACCGGA TAACCTGGAA CGTATGGTGA GCATTCTGAG CTTTGTGGCG
     1081 GTGCGTCTGC TGCAACTGCG TGAATCTTTT ACTCCGCCGC AAGCACTGCG TGCGCAGGGC
     1141 CTGCTGAAAG AAGCGGAACA CGTTGAAAGC CAGAGCGCGG AAACCGTGCT GACCCCGGAT
     1201 GAATGCCAAC TGCTGGGCTA TCTGGATAAA GGCAAACGCA AACGCAAAGA AAAAGCGGGC
     1261 AGCCTGCAAT GGGCGTATAT GGCGATTGCG CGTCTGGGCG GCTTTATGGA TAGCAAACGT
     1321 ACCGGCATTG CGAGCTGGGG TGCGCTGTGG GAAGGTTGGG AAGCGCTGCA AAGCAAACTG
     1381 GATGGCTTTC TGGCCGCGAA AGACCTGATG GCGCAGGGCA TTAAAATCTA AGCTTGGAAT
     1441 CTCCTTCTCG CCTCTTTCGC TGAACACGAA AGCGAATCCG TTCAGCACAC ACTTTACGAT
     1501 ATGGCGCAAA AAGTCCTCGG CTGCGTGCCG GAAGTGAAAG ACATCCACCT CACCATGCCC
     1561 AACAAGCATT GCCTGCTCGT GGACCTGTCC CGCTTCGGTC AGGACAATCC CAACGACTTT
     1621 TCCGCTGCAT AACCCTGCTT CGGGGTCATT ATAGCGATTT TTTCGGTATA TCCATCCTTT
     1681 TTCGCACGAT ATACAGGATT TTGCCAAAGG GTTCGTGTAG ACTTTCCTTG GTGTATCCAA
     1741 CGGCGTCAGC CGGGCAGGAT AGGTGAAGTA GGCCCACCCG CGAGCGGGTG TTCCTTCTTC
     1801 ACTGTCCCTT ATTCGCACCT GGCGGTGCTC AACGGGAATC CTGCTCTGCG AGGCTGGCCG
     1861 TACTCCTTCG GAGACGAGAC GAGACAGCCT GAGAATGGAT GCGAGTAATG ATACAACAAT
     1921 AGCGTGCTGT TCGCACGCTA AGGTCAGGCG GAATGGCACT TCCTTATTCC AGATGCGTGC
     1981 GGATTATGCA TGACTGGCCG TCGTTTTACA ACGTCGTGAC TGGGAAAACC CTGGCGCTTG
     2041 TGGTGGATCA CAGTTATTGG AGACTTCCTT GGCCGTACGA TGGGTTTTGT TTCAGGTATC
     2101 TGGCACTTTT CGGGGAAATG TGCGCGGAAC CCCTATTTGT TTATTTTTCT AAATACATTC
     2161 AAATATGTAT CCGCTCATGA GACAATAACC CTGATAAATG CTTCAATAAT ATTGAAAAAG
     2221 GAAGAGTATG AGTATTCAAC ATTTCCGTGT CGCCCTTATT CCCTTTTTTG CGGCATTTTG
     2281 CCTTCCTGTT TTTGCTCACC CAGAAACGCT GGTGAAAGTA AAAGATGCTG AAGATCAGTT
     2341 GGGTGCACGA GTGGGTTACA TCGAACTGGA TCTCAACAGC GGTAAGATCC TTGAGAGTTT
     2401 TCGCCCCGAA GAACGTTTTC CAATGATGAG CACTTTTAAA GTTCTGCTAT GTGGCGCGGT
     2461 ATTATCCCGT ATTGACGCCG GGCAAGAGCA ACTCGGTCGC CGCATACACT ATTCTCAGAA
     2521 TGACTTGGTT GAGTACTCAC CAGTCACAGA AAAGCATCTT ACGGATGGCA TGACAGTAAG
     2581 AGAATTATGC AGTGCTGCCA TAACCATGAG TGATAACACT GCGGCCAACT TACTTCTGAC
     2641 AACGATCGGA GGACCGAAGG AGCTAACCGC TTTTTTGCAC AACATGGGGG ATCATGTAAC
     2701 TCGCCTTGAT CGTTGGGAAC CGGAGCTGAA TGAAGCCATA CCAAACGACG AGCGTGACAC
     2761 CACGATGCCT GTAGCAATGG CAACAACGTT GCGCAAACTA TTAACTGGCG AACTACTTAC
     2821 TCTAGCTTCC CGGCAACAAT TAATAGACTG GATGGAGGCG GATAAAGTTG CAGGACCACT
     2881 TCTGCGCTCG GCCCTTCCGG CTGGCTGGTT TATTGCTGAT AAATCTGGAG CCGGTGAGCG
     2941 TGGCTCTCGC GGTATCATTG CAGCACTGGG GCCAGATGGT AAGCCCTCCC GTATCGTAGT
     3001 TATCTACACG ACGGGGAGTC AGGCAACTAT GGATGAACGA AATAGACAGA TCGCTGAGAT
     3061 AGGTGCCTCA CTGATTAAGC ATTGGTAACT GTCAGACCAA GTTTACTCAT ATATACTTTA
     3121 GATTGATTTA AAACTTCATT TTTAATTTAA AAGGATCTAG GTGAAGATCC TTGAATTGCC
     3181 ATTATCAACA AGTTTGTACA AAAAAGCAGG CTCCGAATTG GTATCACGAG GACGATTTGA
     3241 AGCCCCCTAC CCATTTACGC TGACTTGACG GGACGGCGGC TTTGTTGAAT AGAGCGTCAG
     3301 ACCCCGTAGA AAAGATCAAA GGATCTTCGG CCGGCCGGCG CGCCGATCTG AAGATCAGCA
     3361 GTTCAACCTG TTGATAGTAC GTACTAAGCT CTCATGTTTC ACGTACTAAG CTCTCATGTT
     3421 TAACGTACTA AGCTCTCATG TTTAACGAAC TAAACCCTCA TGGCTAACGT ACTAAGCTCT
     3481 CATGGCTAAC GTACTAAGCT CTCATGTTTC ACGTACTAAG CTCTCATGTT TGAACAATAA
     3541 AATTAATATA AATCAGCAAC TTAAATAGCC TCTAAGGTTT TAAGTTTTAT AAGAAAAAAA
     3601 AGAATATATA AGGCTTTTAA AGCCTTTAAG GTTTAACGGT TGTGGACAAC AAGCCAGGGA
     3661 TGTAACGCAC TGAGAAGCCC TTAGAGCCTC TCAAAGCAAT TTTGAGTGAC ACAGGAACAC
     3721 TTAACGGCTG ACATGGGGCG CGCCCAGCTG TAACGCCAGC AACGCGGCCT TTTTACGGTT
     3781 CCTGGCCTTT TGCTGGCCTT TTGCTCACAT GTTCTTTCCA GCGACATATG CCATACGCCG
     3841 AACTGAACTC CACCTAATGT CTTGGAGATT GTCGGATAGC GCGGAATAGG ATTGTGCCCT
     3901 CTGAGCGGAT AACAATTTCA CACAGGAAAC AGCTATGACC ATGACACATG CATCCACCAT
     3961 CGCAGACTTA TCATCACTGA GCCTCCACCT AGCCTATACA ACAATAGCGT GCGTGGTTAG
     4021 CACGCTAGGT GGAAGGGCTC GGAGTTGTGG TAATCTATGT ATCCTGGGGT TAGCGCTGTC
     4081 TCTTATACAC ATCTGCCGAC TGCGCAAAAG ACATAATCGA TTCACAAAAA ATAGGCACAC
     4141 GAAAAACAAG TTAAGGGATG CAGTTTATGC ATCCCTTAAC AAGCTTACTT ATTAAATAAT
     4201 TTATAGCTAT TGAAAAGAGA TAAGAATTGT TCAAAGCTAA TATTGTTTAA ATCGTCAATT
     4261 CCTGCATGTT TTAAGGAATT GTTAAATTGA TTTTTTGTAA ATATTTTCTT GTATTCTTTG
     4321 TTAACCCATT TCATAACGAA ATAATTATAC TTTTGTTTAT CTTTGTGTGA TATTCTTGAT
     4381 TTTTTTCTAC TTAATCTGAT AAGTGAGCTA TTCACTTTAG GTTTAGGATG AAAATATTCT
     4441 CTTGGAACCA TACTTAATAT AGAAATATCA ACTTCTGCCA TTAAAAGTAA TGCCAATGAG
     4501 CGTTTTGTAT TTAATAATCT TTTAGCAAAC CCGTATTCCA CGATTAAATA AATCTCATTA
     4561 GCTATACTAT CAAAAACAAT TTTGCGTATT ATATCCGTAC TTATGTTATA AGGTATATTA
     4621 CCATATATTT TATAGGATTG GTTTTTAGGA AATTTAAACT GCAATATATC CTTGTTTAAA
     4681 ACTTGGAAAT TATCGTGATC AACAAGTTTA TTTTCTGTAG TTTTGCATAA TTTATGGTCT
     4741 ATTTCAATGG CAGTTACGAA ATTACACCTC TTTACTAATT CAAGGGTAAA ATGGCCTTTT
     4801 CCTGAGCCGA TTTCAAAGAT ATTATCATGT TCATTTAATC TTATGTTTGT CATAATCTTG
     4861 TCGATATTAT GCTTAGAAGT AATAAAGTTT TGACTGTGTT TTATATTTTT CTCGTTCATT
     4921 TATAACCCTC TTTAATTTGG TTATATGAAT TTTGCTTATT AACGATTCAT TATAACCACT
     4981 TATTTTTTGT TTGGTTGATA ATGAACTGTG CTGATTACAA AAATACTAAA AATGCCCATA
     5041 TTTTTTCCTC CTTATAAAAT TAGTATAATT ATAGCACGAC CTCTGATAAA TATGAACATG
     5101 ATGAGTGATC GTTAAATTTA TACTGCAATC GGATGCGATT ATTGAATAAA AGATATGAGA
     5161 GATTTATCTA ATTTCTTTTT TCTTGTAAAA AAAGAAAGTT CTTAAAGGTT TTATAGTTTT
     5221 GGTCGTAGAG CACACGGTTT AACGACTTAA TTACGAAGTA AATAAGTCTA GTGTGTTAGA
     5281 CTTTATGAAA TCTATATACG TTTATATATA TTTATTATCC GGAGGTGTAG CATGTCTCAT
     5341 TCAATTTTGA GGGTTGCCAG AGTTAAAGGA TCGGGTCACG CGTAGGACGC GTCGAGTAGG
     5401 GTAATGCATG TTTAGGAACG CTACCGGCAn nnnnnnnnnn nnnnnnnnnG TTCCGCAGCC
     5461 ACACGCCGTG TGAAGCTGGA GATGTGTATA AGAGACAGCT CGGTACCAAA TTCCAGAAAA
     5521 GAGGCCTCCC GAAAGGGGGG CCTTTTTTCG TTTTGGTCCT GGCAATGGAC AGGTTCTTCT
     5581 TTTCGGGAAT TTGGCAATTC ATTAAGCAAA ATGTATACCA TTAGAATTAT TTTGTGCTAT
     5641 CATGTAGAAT GGTAGTTTCG AAGGTGAATA GAATATACCT ATAAATCCTT CCTTTATTTT
     5701 ATATAGAAGC TAGTATTTTA GTTGGACTAA AGAGACAGTT CTGTATATAC ATACTTTTTG
     5761 CCAGTTCAAA GACCAAAAAA AGTTTTAGAA TCCGTTCATG ATTAATCGGC GTAAATTTGG
     5821 AGTTACATAC GAGCAAAGTA TCCATCTTTA AGTAAAGATT AAGCAGACGC AAATGAATGT
     5881 GATTCGGTAT CATGAAGGAT TAATAATATT TTACTAGTAT TAAAATGAAA ATAAGTAGCA
     5941 ATATAAGCGT AAAACATTAT TGTGATTTTT TAAAAGAAAA TGTCGAAAAA AGAAGGGTTT
     6001 TTGAATATAA TCTCGAAATT AGGTAATATG GCGAGAAATG AGTAGGAAAT GGTGATTGA
//
