# Supplementary material for: A genetic platform for a biocementation bacterium
Source: bioRxiv preprint, doi:10.64898/2025.12.05.692644, version 1 (2025-12-06)
Supplement: Plasmid Sequences [file 692644_file03.zip › Sporosarcina Plasmid Vectors/Transposon plasmids/pGLU_486.gb]

LOCUS       pGLU_486                5983 bp ds-DNA     circular     30-APR-2025
DEFINITION  .
FEATURES             Location/Qualifiers
     CDS             1..1431
                     /label="Tn5.002"
                     /ApEinfo_revcolor="#ffef86"
                     /ApEinfo_fwdcolor="#ffef86"
     prokaryote t... 1436..1616
                     /label="TAmarelleT9"
                     /ApEinfo_revcolor="#f58a5e"
                     /ApEinfo_fwdcolor="#f58a5e"
     miscellaneous   1617..1862
                     /label="oriT"
                     /ApEinfo_revcolor="#84b0dc"
                     /ApEinfo_fwdcolor="#84b0dc"
     miscellaneous   complement(1871..1910)
                     /label="UNS1"
                     /ApEinfo_revcolor="#9eafd2"
                     /ApEinfo_fwdcolor="#9eafd2"
     prokaryote t... complement(1911..1940)
                     /label="L2U5H11"
                     /ApEinfo_revcolor="#f8d3a9"
                     /ApEinfo_fwdcolor="#f8d3a9"
     primer_bind     complement(1993..2009)
                     /label="M13 fwd"
                     /ApEinfo_revcolor="#d59687"
                     /ApEinfo_fwdcolor="#d59687"
     primer_bind     complement(1993..2010)
                     /label="M13-fwd"
                     /ApEinfo_revcolor="#85dae9"
                     /ApEinfo_fwdcolor="#85dae9"
     promoter        2123..2227
                     /label="Pamp"
                     /ApEinfo_revcolor="#faac61"
                     /ApEinfo_fwdcolor="#faac61"
     CDS             2228..3088
                     /label="AmpR"
                     /ApEinfo_revcolor="#f58a5e"
                     /ApEinfo_fwdcolor="#f58a5e"
     misc_recomb     3189..3209
                     /label="attB1"
                     /ApEinfo_revcolor="#c7b0e3"
                     /ApEinfo_fwdcolor="#c7b0e3"
     misc_feature    3189..3209
                     /label="Gateway recomb1"
                     /ApEinfo_revcolor="#f58a5e"
                     /ApEinfo_fwdcolor="#f58a5e"
     ORI             complement(3345..3733)
                     /label="R6K ORI"
                     /ApEinfo_revcolor="#f58a5e"
                     /ApEinfo_fwdcolor="#f58a5e"
     primer_bind     3923..3939
                     /label="M13 rev"
                     /ApEinfo_revcolor="#c7b0e3"
                     /ApEinfo_fwdcolor="#c7b0e3"
     primer_bind     3923..3943
                     /label="M13-rev"
                     /ApEinfo_revcolor="#85dae9"
                     /ApEinfo_fwdcolor="#85dae9"
     prokaryote p... complement(3996..4027)
                     /label="L2U8H11"
                     /ApEinfo_revcolor="#75c6a9"
                     /ApEinfo_fwdcolor="#75c6a9"
     miscellaneous   complement(4028..4067)
                     /label="UNSX"
                     /ApEinfo_revcolor="#9eafd2"
                     /ApEinfo_fwdcolor="#9eafd2"
     miscellaneous   4076..4094
                     /label="Tn5_LE"
                     /ApEinfo_revcolor="#faac61"
                     /ApEinfo_fwdcolor="#faac61"
     miscellaneous   complement(4076..4094)
                     /label="Tn5_RE"
                     /ApEinfo_revcolor="#faac61"
                     /ApEinfo_fwdcolor="#faac61"
     prokaryote t... complement(4095..4180)
                     /label="TermC"
                     /ApEinfo_revcolor="#f8d3a9"
                     /ApEinfo_fwdcolor="#f8d3a9"
     misc_feature    complement(4185..4919)
                     /label="ermC"
                     /ApEinfo_revcolor="#faac61"
                     /ApEinfo_fwdcolor="#faac61"
     prokaryote p... complement(4921..5372)
                     /label="PermC"
                     /ApEinfo_revcolor="#faac61"
                     /ApEinfo_fwdcolor="#faac61"
     RBS             complement(5042..5052)
                     /label="bsRBS"
                     /ApEinfo_revcolor="#b7e6d7"
                     /ApEinfo_fwdcolor="#b7e6d7"
     misc_feature    5373..5402
                     /label="F primer binding"
                     /ApEinfo_revcolor="#d6b295"
                     /ApEinfo_fwdcolor="#d6b295"
     Primer site     5373..5402
                     /label="F-skpp-asm-15-mer-2x"
                     /ApEinfo_revcolor="#f58a5e"
                     /ApEinfo_fwdcolor="#f58a5e"
     Barcode         5407..5426
                     /label="BC.0007"
                     /ApEinfo_revcolor="#c6c9d1"
                     /ApEinfo_fwdcolor="#c6c9d1"
     Barcode         5407..5426
                     /label=">skpp-7-F sk20mer-15228"
                     /ApEinfo_revcolor="#faac61"
                     /ApEinfo_fwdcolor="#faac61"
     Primer site     5450..5479
                     /label="R-skpp-asm-15-mer-2x"
                     /ApEinfo_revcolor="#f58a5e"
                     /ApEinfo_fwdcolor="#f58a5e"
     misc_feature    complement(5450..5479)
                     /label="R primer binding"
                     /ApEinfo_revcolor="#d6b295"
                     /ApEinfo_fwdcolor="#d6b295"
     miscellaneous   5480..5498
                     /label="Tn5_RE"
                     /ApEinfo_revcolor="#faac61"
                     /ApEinfo_fwdcolor="#faac61"
     miscellaneous   complement(5480..5498)
                     /label="Tn5_LE"
                     /ApEinfo_revcolor="#faac61"
                     /ApEinfo_fwdcolor="#faac61"
     terminator      5499..5559
                     /label="L3S2P21"
                     /ApEinfo_revcolor="#c6c9d1"
                     /ApEinfo_fwdcolor="#c6c9d1"
     Promoter        5560..5983
                     /label="p19296"
                     /ApEinfo_revcolor="#b1ff67"
                     /ApEinfo_fwdcolor="#b1ff67"
ORIGIN
        1 ATGATTACAT CAGCATTACA TCGTGCAGCA GATTGGGCAA AATCAGTTTT TTCATCAGCA
       61 GCATTAGGTG ATCCACGTCG TACAGCACGT TTAGTTAATG TTGCAGCACA ATTAGCAAAA
      121 TATTCAGGTA AATCAATTAC AATTTCATCA GAAGGTTCAA AAGCAATGCA AGAAGGTGCA
      181 TATCGTTTTA TTCGTAATCC AAATGTTTCA GCAGAAGCAA TTCGTAAAGC AGGTGCAATG
      241 CAAACAGTTA AATTAGCACA AGAATTTCCA GAATTATTAG CAATTGAAGA TACAACATCA
      301 TTATCATATC GTCATCAAGT TGCAGAAGAA TTAGGTAAAT TAGGTTCAAT TCAAGATAAA
      361 TCACGTGGTT GGTGGGTTCA TTCAGTTTTA TTATTAGAAG CAACAACATT TCGTACAGTT
      421 GGTTTATTAC ATCAAGAATG GTGGATGCGT CCAGATGATC CAGCAGATGC AGATGAAAAA
      481 GAATCAGGTA AATGGTTAGC AGCAGCAGCA ACATCACGTT TACGTATGGG TTCAATGATG
      541 TCAAATGTTA TTGCAGTTTG TGATCGTGAA GCAGATATTC ATGCATATTT ACAAGATAAA
      601 TTAGCACATA ATGAACGTTT TGTTGTTCGT TCAAAACATC CACGTAAAGA TGTTGAATCA
      661 GGTTTATATT TATATGATCA TTTAAAAAAT CAACCAGAAT TAGGTGGTTA TCAAATTTCA
      721 ATTCCACAAA AAGGTGTTGT TGATAAACGT GGTAAACGTA AAAATCGTCC AGCACGTAAA
      781 GCATCATTAT CATTACGTTC AGGTCGTATT ACATTAAAAC AAGGTAATAT TACATTAAAT
      841 GCAGTTTTAG CAGAAGAAAT TAATCCACCA AAAGGTGAAA CACCATTAAA ATGGTTATTA
      901 TTAACATCAG AACCAGTTGA ATCATTAGCA CAAGCATTAC GTGTTATTGA TATTTATACA
      961 CATCGTTGGC GTATTGAAGA ATTTCATAAA GCATGGAAAA CAGGTGCAGG TGCAGAACGT
     1021 CAACGTATGG AAGAACCAGA TAATTTAGAA CGTATGGTTT CAATTTTATC ATTTGTTGCA
     1081 GTTCGTTTAT TACAATTACG TGAATCATTT ACACCACCAC AAGCATTACG TGCACAAGGT
     1141 TTATTAAAAG AAGCAGAACA TGTTGAATCA CAATCAGCAG AAACAGTTTT AACACCAGAT
     1201 GAATGTCAAT TATTAGGTTA TTTAGATAAA GGTAAACGTA AACGTAAAGA AAAAGCAGGT
     1261 TCATTACAAT GGGCATATAT GGCAATTGCA CGTTTAGGTG GTTTTATGGA TTCAAAACGT
     1321 ACAGGTATTG CATCATGGGG TGCATTATGG GAAGGTTGGG AAGCATTACA ATCAAAATTA
     1381 GATGGTTTTT TAGCAGCAAA AGATTTAATG GCACAAGGTA TTAAAATTTA AGCTTGGAAT
     1441 CTCCTTCTCG CCTCTTTCGC TGAACACGAA AGCGAATCCG TTCAGCACAC ACTTTACGAT
     1501 ATGGCGCAAA AAGTCCTCGG CTGCGTGCCG GAAGTGAAAG ACATCCACCT CACCATGCCC
     1561 AACAAGCATT GCCTGCTCGT GGACCTGTCC CGCTTCGGTC AGGACAATCC CAACGACTTT
     1621 TCCGCTGCAT AACCCTGCTT CGGGGTCATT ATAGCGATTT TTTCGGTATA TCCATCCTTT
     1681 TTCGCACGAT ATACAGGATT TTGCCAAAGG GTTCGTGTAG ACTTTCCTTG GTGTATCCAA
     1741 CGGCGTCAGC CGGGCAGGAT AGGTGAAGTA GGCCCACCCG CGAGCGGGTG TTCCTTCTTC
     1801 ACTGTCCCTT ATTCGCACCT GGCGGTGCTC AACGGGAATC CTGCTCTGCG AGGCTGGCCG
     1861 TACTCCTTCG GAGACGAGAC GAGACAGCCT GAGAATGGAT GCGAGTAATG ATACAACAAT
     1921 AGCGTGCTGT TCGCACGCTA AGGTCAGGCG GAATGGCACT TCCTTATTCC AGATGCGTGC
     1981 GGATTATGCA TGACTGGCCG TCGTTTTACA ACGTCGTGAC TGGGAAAACC CTGGCGCTTG
     2041 TGGTGGATCA CAGTTATTGG AGACTTCCTT GGCCGTACGA TGGGTTTTGT TTCAGGTATC
     2101 TGGCACTTTT CGGGGAAATG TGCGCGGAAC CCCTATTTGT TTATTTTTCT AAATACATTC
     2161 AAATATGTAT CCGCTCATGA GACAATAACC CTGATAAATG CTTCAATAAT ATTGAAAAAG
     2221 GAAGAGTATG AGTATTCAAC ATTTCCGTGT CGCCCTTATT CCCTTTTTTG CGGCATTTTG
     2281 CCTTCCTGTT TTTGCTCACC CAGAAACGCT GGTGAAAGTA AAAGATGCTG AAGATCAGTT
     2341 GGGTGCACGA GTGGGTTACA TCGAACTGGA TCTCAACAGC GGTAAGATCC TTGAGAGTTT
     2401 TCGCCCCGAA GAACGTTTTC CAATGATGAG CACTTTTAAA GTTCTGCTAT GTGGCGCGGT
     2461 ATTATCCCGT ATTGACGCCG GGCAAGAGCA ACTCGGTCGC CGCATACACT ATTCTCAGAA
     2521 TGACTTGGTT GAGTACTCAC CAGTCACAGA AAAGCATCTT ACGGATGGCA TGACAGTAAG
     2581 AGAATTATGC AGTGCTGCCA TAACCATGAG TGATAACACT GCGGCCAACT TACTTCTGAC
     2641 AACGATCGGA GGACCGAAGG AGCTAACCGC TTTTTTGCAC AACATGGGGG ATCATGTAAC
     2701 TCGCCTTGAT CGTTGGGAAC CGGAGCTGAA TGAAGCCATA CCAAACGACG AGCGTGACAC
     2761 CACGATGCCT GTAGCAATGG CAACAACGTT GCGCAAACTA TTAACTGGCG AACTACTTAC
     2821 TCTAGCTTCC CGGCAACAAT TAATAGACTG GATGGAGGCG GATAAAGTTG CAGGACCACT
     2881 TCTGCGCTCG GCCCTTCCGG CTGGCTGGTT TATTGCTGAT AAATCTGGAG CCGGTGAGCG
     2941 TGGCTCTCGC GGTATCATTG CAGCACTGGG GCCAGATGGT AAGCCCTCCC GTATCGTAGT
     3001 TATCTACACG ACGGGGAGTC AGGCAACTAT GGATGAACGA AATAGACAGA TCGCTGAGAT
     3061 AGGTGCCTCA CTGATTAAGC ATTGGTAACT GTCAGACCAA GTTTACTCAT ATATACTTTA
     3121 GATTGATTTA AAACTTCATT TTTAATTTAA AAGGATCTAG GTGAAGATCC TTGAATTGCC
     3181 ATTATCAACA AGTTTGTACA AAAAAGCAGG CTCCGAATTG GTATCACGAG GACGATTTGA
     3241 AGCCCCCTAC CCATTTACGC TGACTTGACG GGACGGCGGC TTTGTTGAAT AGAGCGTCAG
     3301 ACCCCGTAGA AAAGATCAAA GGATCTTCGG CCGGCCGGCG CGCCGATCTG AAGATCAGCA
     3361 GTTCAACCTG TTGATAGTAC GTACTAAGCT CTCATGTTTC ACGTACTAAG CTCTCATGTT
     3421 TAACGTACTA AGCTCTCATG TTTAACGAAC TAAACCCTCA TGGCTAACGT ACTAAGCTCT
     3481 CATGGCTAAC GTACTAAGCT CTCATGTTTC ACGTACTAAG CTCTCATGTT TGAACAATAA
     3541 AATTAATATA AATCAGCAAC TTAAATAGCC TCTAAGGTTT TAAGTTTTAT AAGAAAAAAA
     3601 AGAATATATA AGGCTTTTAA AGCCTTTAAG GTTTAACGGT TGTGGACAAC AAGCCAGGGA
     3661 TGTAACGCAC TGAGAAGCCC TTAGAGCCTC TCAAAGCAAT TTTGAGTGAC ACAGGAACAC
     3721 TTAACGGCTG ACATGGGGCG CGCCCAGCTG TAACGCCAGC AACGCGGCCT TTTTACGGTT
     3781 CCTGGCCTTT TGCTGGCCTT TTGCTCACAT GTTCTTTCCA GCGACATATG CCATACGCCG
     3841 AACTGAACTC CACCTAATGT CTTGGAGATT GTCGGATAGC GCGGAATAGG ATTGTGCCCT
     3901 CTGAGCGGAT AACAATTTCA CACAGGAAAC AGCTATGACC ATGACACATG CATCCACCAT
     3961 CGCAGACTTA TCATCACTGA GCCTCCACCT AGCCTATACA ACAATAGCGT GCGTGGTTAG
     4021 CACGCTAGGT GGAAGGGCTC GGAGTTGTGG TAATCTATGT ATCCTGGGGT TAGCGCTGTC
     4081 TCTTATACAC ATCTGCCGAC TGCGCAAAAG ACATAATCGA TTCACAAAAA ATAGGCACAC
     4141 GAAAAACAAG TTAAGGGATG CAGTTTATGC ATCCCTTAAC AAGCTTACTT ATTAAATAAT
     4201 TTATAGCTAT TGAAAAGAGA TAAGAATTGT TCAAAGCTAA TATTGTTTAA ATCGTCAATT
     4261 CCTGCATGTT TTAAGGAATT GTTAAATTGA TTTTTTGTAA ATATTTTCTT GTATTCTTTG
     4321 TTAACCCATT TCATAACGAA ATAATTATAC TTTTGTTTAT CTTTGTGTGA TATTCTTGAT
     4381 TTTTTTCTAC TTAATCTGAT AAGTGAGCTA TTCACTTTAG GTTTAGGATG AAAATATTCT
     4441 CTTGGAACCA TACTTAATAT AGAAATATCA ACTTCTGCCA TTAAAAGTAA TGCCAATGAG
     4501 CGTTTTGTAT TTAATAATCT TTTAGCAAAC CCGTATTCCA CGATTAAATA AATCTCATTA
     4561 GCTATACTAT CAAAAACAAT TTTGCGTATT ATATCCGTAC TTATGTTATA AGGTATATTA
     4621 CCATATATTT TATAGGATTG GTTTTTAGGA AATTTAAACT GCAATATATC CTTGTTTAAA
     4681 ACTTGGAAAT TATCGTGATC AACAAGTTTA TTTTCTGTAG TTTTGCATAA TTTATGGTCT
     4741 ATTTCAATGG CAGTTACGAA ATTACACCTC TTTACTAATT CAAGGGTAAA ATGGCCTTTT
     4801 CCTGAGCCGA TTTCAAAGAT ATTATCATGT TCATTTAATC TTATGTTTGT CATAATCTTG
     4861 TCGATATTAT GCTTAGAAGT AATAAAGTTT TGACTGTGTT TTATATTTTT CTCGTTCATT
     4921 TATAACCCTC TTTAATTTGG TTATATGAAT TTTGCTTATT AACGATTCAT TATAACCACT
     4981 TATTTTTTGT TTGGTTGATA ATGAACTGTG CTGATTACAA AAATACTAAA AATGCCCATA
     5041 TTTTTTCCTC CTTATAAAAT TAGTATAATT ATAGCACGAC CTCTGATAAA TATGAACATG
     5101 ATGAGTGATC GTTAAATTTA TACTGCAATC GGATGCGATT ATTGAATAAA AGATATGAGA
     5161 GATTTATCTA ATTTCTTTTT TCTTGTAAAA AAAGAAAGTT CTTAAAGGTT TTATAGTTTT
     5221 GGTCGTAGAG CACACGGTTT AACGACTTAA TTACGAAGTA AATAAGTCTA GTGTGTTAGA
     5281 CTTTATGAAA TCTATATACG TTTATATATA TTTATTATCC GGAGGTGTAG CATGTCTCAT
     5341 TCAATTTTGA GGGTTGCCAG AGTTAAAGGA TCGGGTCACG CGTAGGACGC GTCGAGTAGG
     5401 GTAATGGTAC ATGAAACGAT GGACGGGCAn nnnnnnnnnn nnnnnnnnnG TTCCGCAGCC
     5461 ACACGCCGTG TGAAGCTGGA GATGTGTATA AGAGACAGCT CGGTACCAAA TTCCAGAAAA
     5521 GAGGCCTCCC GAAAGGGGGG CCTTTTTTCG TTTTGGTCCT TTGAATAAAA AAACTTGAAA
     5581 GAAACTGACC ATGCATTCCC CTCCTAAAGC TTTATTTTGG GAGGGAAAGC GGTCTTTTTT
     5641 GTTTTATTAT TTTGTCCATG TGGTCTGATG AAGAATAAAG TAGTGGAAAT AGGACTGCCA
     5701 GGCAAAAAGA AACATAACAT ATCTTGTCTT TTCAAAACCT TGGTTTTTGC ATCTTCTTCT
     5761 TGAAAAGCTT ATGATAGAGA GAAGGGGCAT TTTTCAAAAT ATTAATTTGT TTTGTGAAGA
     5821 TGTCTTTGTT AAGATTAAAA ACAGCACAGT TATCGATCGT ACTTTATCAT AGAATAAACT
     5881 TATAATGGCA ATGGGATTTT TGTTTACTTA GGAAATACTT TTCTTTTAAG TGAGTCTTAT
     5941 TTACTAAAGA CACTAAAGTC CCGATTTGAA AGGAGCTTTA CAT
//
