# Supplementary material for: A genetic platform for a biocementation bacterium
Source: bioRxiv preprint, doi:10.64898/2025.12.05.692644, version 1 (2025-12-06)
Supplement: Plasmid Sequences [file 692644_file03.zip › Sporosarcina Plasmid Vectors/Transposon plasmids/pGLU_441.gb]

LOCUS       pGLU_441                5370 bp ds-DNA     circular     30-APR-2025
DEFINITION  .
FEATURES             Location/Qualifiers
     prokaryote p... complement(352..803)
                     /label="PermC"
                     /ApEinfo_revcolor="#faac61"
                     /ApEinfo_fwdcolor="#faac61"
     RBS             complement(473..483)
                     /label="bsRBS"
                     /ApEinfo_revcolor="#b7e6d7"
                     /ApEinfo_fwdcolor="#b7e6d7"
     misc_feature    804..833
                     /label="F primer binding"
                     /ApEinfo_revcolor="#d6b295"
                     /ApEinfo_fwdcolor="#d6b295"
     Primer site     804..833
                     /label="F-skpp-asm-15-mer-2x"
                     /ApEinfo_revcolor="#f58a5e"
                     /ApEinfo_fwdcolor="#f58a5e"
     Barcode         838..857
                     /label=">skpp-3-F sk20mer-83381"
                     /ApEinfo_revcolor="#faac61"
                     /ApEinfo_fwdcolor="#faac61"
     Barcode         838..857
                     /label="BC.0003"
                     /ApEinfo_revcolor="#c6c9d1"
                     /ApEinfo_fwdcolor="#c6c9d1"
     Primer site     881..910
                     /label="R-skpp-asm-15-mer-2x"
                     /ApEinfo_revcolor="#f58a5e"
                     /ApEinfo_fwdcolor="#f58a5e"
     misc_feature    complement(881..910)
                     /label="R primer binding"
                     /ApEinfo_revcolor="#d6b295"
                     /ApEinfo_fwdcolor="#d6b295"
     miscellaneous   911..940
                     /label="Himar_RE"
                     /ApEinfo_revcolor="#faac61"
                     /ApEinfo_fwdcolor="#faac61"
     miscellaneous   complement(911..940)
                     /label="Himar_LE"
                     /ApEinfo_revcolor="#faac61"
                     /ApEinfo_fwdcolor="#faac61"
     terminator      941..1001
                     /label="L3S2P21"
                     /ApEinfo_revcolor="#c6c9d1"
                     /ApEinfo_fwdcolor="#c6c9d1"
     Promoter        1002..1174
                     /label="p02768"
                     /ApEinfo_revcolor="#b1ff67"
                     /ApEinfo_fwdcolor="#b1ff67"
     CDS             1175..2221
                     /label="Himar.004"
                     /ApEinfo_revcolor="#ffef86"
                     /ApEinfo_fwdcolor="#ffef86"
     prokaryote t... 2226..2406
                     /label="TAmarelleT9"
                     /ApEinfo_revcolor="#f58a5e"
                     /ApEinfo_fwdcolor="#f58a5e"
     miscellaneous   2407..2652
                     /label="oriT"
                     /ApEinfo_revcolor="#84b0dc"
                     /ApEinfo_fwdcolor="#84b0dc"
     miscellaneous   complement(2661..2700)
                     /label="UNS1"
                     /ApEinfo_revcolor="#9eafd2"
                     /ApEinfo_fwdcolor="#9eafd2"
     prokaryote t... complement(2701..2730)
                     /label="L2U5H11"
                     /ApEinfo_revcolor="#f8d3a9"
                     /ApEinfo_fwdcolor="#f8d3a9"
     primer_bind     complement(2783..2799)
                     /label="M13 fwd"
                     /ApEinfo_revcolor="#d59687"
                     /ApEinfo_fwdcolor="#d59687"
     primer_bind     complement(2783..2800)
                     /label="M13-fwd"
                     /ApEinfo_revcolor="#85dae9"
                     /ApEinfo_fwdcolor="#85dae9"
     promoter        2913..3017
                     /label="Pamp"
                     /ApEinfo_revcolor="#faac61"
                     /ApEinfo_fwdcolor="#faac61"
     CDS             3018..3878
                     /label="AmpR"
                     /ApEinfo_revcolor="#f58a5e"
                     /ApEinfo_fwdcolor="#f58a5e"
     misc_feature    3979..3999
                     /label="Gateway recomb1"
                     /ApEinfo_revcolor="#f58a5e"
                     /ApEinfo_fwdcolor="#f58a5e"
     misc_recomb     3979..3999
                     /label="attB1"
                     /ApEinfo_revcolor="#c7b0e3"
                     /ApEinfo_fwdcolor="#c7b0e3"
     ORI             complement(4135..4523)
                     /label="R6K ORI"
                     /ApEinfo_revcolor="#f58a5e"
                     /ApEinfo_fwdcolor="#f58a5e"
     primer_bind     4713..4729
                     /label="M13 rev"
                     /ApEinfo_revcolor="#c7b0e3"
                     /ApEinfo_fwdcolor="#c7b0e3"
     primer_bind     4713..4733
                     /label="M13-rev"
                     /ApEinfo_revcolor="#85dae9"
                     /ApEinfo_fwdcolor="#85dae9"
     prokaryote p... complement(4786..4817)
                     /label="L2U8H11"
                     /ApEinfo_revcolor="#75c6a9"
                     /ApEinfo_fwdcolor="#75c6a9"
     miscellaneous   complement(4818..4857)
                     /label="UNSX"
                     /ApEinfo_revcolor="#9eafd2"
                     /ApEinfo_fwdcolor="#9eafd2"
     miscellaneous   4866..4895
                     /label="Himar_LE"
                     /ApEinfo_revcolor="#faac61"
                     /ApEinfo_fwdcolor="#faac61"
     miscellaneous   complement(4866..4895)
                     /label="Himar_RE"
                     /ApEinfo_revcolor="#faac61"
                     /ApEinfo_fwdcolor="#faac61"
     prokaryote t... complement(4896..4981)
                     /label="TermC"
                     /ApEinfo_revcolor="#f8d3a9"
                     /ApEinfo_fwdcolor="#f8d3a9"
ORIGIN
        1 TCAAAAACAA TTTTGCGTAT TATATCCGTA CTTATGTTAT AAGGTATATT ACCATATATT
       61 TTATAGGATT GGTTTTTAGG AAATTTAAAC TGCAATATAT CCTTGTTTAA AACTTGGAAA
      121 TTATCGTGAT CAACAAGTTT ATTTTCTGTA GTTTTGCATA ATTTATGGTC TATTTCAATG
      181 GCAGTTACGA AATTACACCT CTTTACTAAT TCAAGGGTAA AATGGCCTTT TCCTGAGCCG
      241 ATTTCAAAGA TATTATCATG TTCATTTAAT CTTATGTTTG TCATAATCTT GTCGATATTA
      301 TGCTTAGAAG TAATAAAGTT TTGACTGTGT TTTATATTTT TCTCGTTCAT TTATAACCCT
      361 CTTTAATTTG GTTATATGAA TTTTGCTTAT TAACGATTCA TTATAACCAC TTATTTTTTG
      421 TTTGGTTGAT AATGAACTGT GCTGATTACA AAAATACTAA AAATGCCCAT ATTTTTTCCT
      481 CCTTATAAAA TTAGTATAAT TATAGCACGA CCTCTGATAA ATATGAACAT GATGAGTGAT
      541 CGTTAAATTT ATACTGCAAT CGGATGCGAT TATTGAATAA AAGATATGAG AGATTTATCT
      601 AATTTCTTTT TTCTTGTAAA AAAAGAAAGT TCTTAAAGGT TTTATAGTTT TGGTCGTAGA
      661 GCACACGGTT TAACGACTTA ATTACGAAGT AAATAAGTCT AGTGTGTTAG ACTTTATGAA
      721 ATCTATATAC GTTTATATAT ATTTATTATC CGGAGGTGTA GCATGTCTCA TTCAATTTTG
      781 AGGGTTGCCA GAGTTAAAGG ATCGGGTCAC GCGTAGGACG CGTCGAGTAG GGTAATGTTG
      841 GTCATGTGCT TTTCGTTGCA nnnnnnnnnn nnnnnnnnnn GTTCCGCAGC CACACGCCGT
      901 GTGAAGCTGG TAGACCGGGG ACTTATCATC CAACCTGTTA CTCGGTACCA AATTCCAGAA
      961 AAGAGGCCTC CCGAAAGGGG GGCCTTTTTT CGTTTTGGTC CTGATAACTT GTGAGTAACA
     1021 TAGAATAACT TATGCATATC TGCAAACAGG TTATGCACAT GTTGAAAACC TTGTGTCAGT
     1081 GTGGTAAAGT CACTTATCCA CAAATCCACA GGCCCTATTA CTATTATTAC TATCTTTTAA
     1141 TTAATTAATA TAAATATATA AGCGAGGGTA TGAAATGGAA AAAAAGGAAT TTCGTGTATT
     1201 AATCAAATAC TGTTTTTTGA AGGGCAAAAA TACGGTAGAA GCGAAAACTT GGCTAGATAA
     1261 TGAGTTTCCC GACTCGGCAC CTGGGAAATC TACGATCATC GATTGGTATG CGAAATTCAA
     1321 GCGTGGTGAA ATGTCGACCG AGGACGGTGA AAGATCTGGC AGACCCAAAG AGGTAGTAAC
     1381 GGACGAAAAC ATCAAAAAAA TCCACAAAAT GATCTTAAAT GACCGTAAAA TGAAGTTAAT
     1441 CGAGATCGCG GAGGCACTTA AGATCTCTAA GGAACGTGTA GGTCATATCA TCCATCAATA
     1501 TTTAGATATG AGGAAGCTCT GTGCCAAATG GGTACCCAGA GAGCTCACGT TTGACCAAAA
     1561 ACAACGCCGT GTAGATGATT CGAAGAGGTG TTTACAGTTG CTTACTCGTA ATACGCCTGA
     1621 GTTTTTCCGT CGCTATGTAA CGATGGATGA AACGTGGCTC CATCACTACA CTCCGGAGTC
     1681 TAATCGCCAG TCGGCGGAGT GGACGGCCAC GGGTGAACCC TCGCCCAAGC GTGGCAAGAC
     1741 TCAAAAGTCT GCGGGTAAAG TGATGGCATC GGTATTTTGG GATGCCCATG GCATCATCTT
     1801 TATCGATTAT CTAGAGAAGG GCAAAACGAT CAACTCTGAC TATTATATGG CCCTTTTAGA
     1861 GCGTTTAAAG GTCGAAATCG CCGCGAAAAG GCCTCACATG AAGAAGAAAA AAGTATTATT
     1921 CCACCAAGAC AACGCGCCCT GCCACAAGTC TTTACGAACC ATGGCGAAAA TCCATGAATT
     1981 AGGTTTCGAA TTACTACCTC ACCCCCCCTA TTCGCCTGAT TTGGCACCTT CGGACTTTTT
     2041 CTTATTCTCT GACCTCAAAC GGATGCTCGC GGGGAAAAAA TTTGGTTGCA ATGAAGAGGT
     2101 AATCGCAGAA ACTGAGGCAT ATTTTGAGGC GAAACCCAAG GAGTACTACC AAAATGGTAT
     2161 CAAAAAATTA GAAGGTCGTT ATAATCGTTG TATCGCGCTA GAAGGGAACT ATGTAGAATA
     2221 AGCTTGGAAT CTCCTTCTCG CCTCTTTCGC TGAACACGAA AGCGAATCCG TTCAGCACAC
     2281 ACTTTACGAT ATGGCGCAAA AAGTCCTCGG CTGCGTGCCG GAAGTGAAAG ACATCCACCT
     2341 CACCATGCCC AACAAGCATT GCCTGCTCGT GGACCTGTCC CGCTTCGGTC AGGACAATCC
     2401 CAACGACTTT TCCGCTGCAT AACCCTGCTT CGGGGTCATT ATAGCGATTT TTTCGGTATA
     2461 TCCATCCTTT TTCGCACGAT ATACAGGATT TTGCCAAAGG GTTCGTGTAG ACTTTCCTTG
     2521 GTGTATCCAA CGGCGTCAGC CGGGCAGGAT AGGTGAAGTA GGCCCACCCG CGAGCGGGTG
     2581 TTCCTTCTTC ACTGTCCCTT ATTCGCACCT GGCGGTGCTC AACGGGAATC CTGCTCTGCG
     2641 AGGCTGGCCG TACTCCTTCG GAGACGAGAC GAGACAGCCT GAGAATGGAT GCGAGTAATG
     2701 ATACAACAAT AGCGTGCTGT TCGCACGCTA AGGTCAGGCG GAATGGCACT TCCTTATTCC
     2761 AGATGCGTGC GGATTATGCA TGACTGGCCG TCGTTTTACA ACGTCGTGAC TGGGAAAACC
     2821 CTGGCGCTTG TGGTGGATCA CAGTTATTGG AGACTTCCTT GGCCGTACGA TGGGTTTTGT
     2881 TTCAGGTATC TGGCACTTTT CGGGGAAATG TGCGCGGAAC CCCTATTTGT TTATTTTTCT
     2941 AAATACATTC AAATATGTAT CCGCTCATGA GACAATAACC CTGATAAATG CTTCAATAAT
     3001 ATTGAAAAAG GAAGAGTATG AGTATTCAAC ATTTCCGTGT CGCCCTTATT CCCTTTTTTG
     3061 CGGCATTTTG CCTTCCTGTT TTTGCTCACC CAGAAACGCT GGTGAAAGTA AAAGATGCTG
     3121 AAGATCAGTT GGGTGCACGA GTGGGTTACA TCGAACTGGA TCTCAACAGC GGTAAGATCC
     3181 TTGAGAGTTT TCGCCCCGAA GAACGTTTTC CAATGATGAG CACTTTTAAA GTTCTGCTAT
     3241 GTGGCGCGGT ATTATCCCGT ATTGACGCCG GGCAAGAGCA ACTCGGTCGC CGCATACACT
     3301 ATTCTCAGAA TGACTTGGTT GAGTACTCAC CAGTCACAGA AAAGCATCTT ACGGATGGCA
     3361 TGACAGTAAG AGAATTATGC AGTGCTGCCA TAACCATGAG TGATAACACT GCGGCCAACT
     3421 TACTTCTGAC AACGATCGGA GGACCGAAGG AGCTAACCGC TTTTTTGCAC AACATGGGGG
     3481 ATCATGTAAC TCGCCTTGAT CGTTGGGAAC CGGAGCTGAA TGAAGCCATA CCAAACGACG
     3541 AGCGTGACAC CACGATGCCT GTAGCAATGG CAACAACGTT GCGCAAACTA TTAACTGGCG
     3601 AACTACTTAC TCTAGCTTCC CGGCAACAAT TAATAGACTG GATGGAGGCG GATAAAGTTG
     3661 CAGGACCACT TCTGCGCTCG GCCCTTCCGG CTGGCTGGTT TATTGCTGAT AAATCTGGAG
     3721 CCGGTGAGCG TGGCTCTCGC GGTATCATTG CAGCACTGGG GCCAGATGGT AAGCCCTCCC
     3781 GTATCGTAGT TATCTACACG ACGGGGAGTC AGGCAACTAT GGATGAACGA AATAGACAGA
     3841 TCGCTGAGAT AGGTGCCTCA CTGATTAAGC ATTGGTAACT GTCAGACCAA GTTTACTCAT
     3901 ATATACTTTA GATTGATTTA AAACTTCATT TTTAATTTAA AAGGATCTAG GTGAAGATCC
     3961 TTGAATTGCC ATTATCAACA AGTTTGTACA AAAAAGCAGG CTCCGAATTG GTATCACGAG
     4021 GACGATTTGA AGCCCCCTAC CCATTTACGC TGACTTGACG GGACGGCGGC TTTGTTGAAT
     4081 AGAGCGTCAG ACCCCGTAGA AAAGATCAAA GGATCTTCGG CCGGCCGGCG CGCCGATCTG
     4141 AAGATCAGCA GTTCAACCTG TTGATAGTAC GTACTAAGCT CTCATGTTTC ACGTACTAAG
     4201 CTCTCATGTT TAACGTACTA AGCTCTCATG TTTAACGAAC TAAACCCTCA TGGCTAACGT
     4261 ACTAAGCTCT CATGGCTAAC GTACTAAGCT CTCATGTTTC ACGTACTAAG CTCTCATGTT
     4321 TGAACAATAA AATTAATATA AATCAGCAAC TTAAATAGCC TCTAAGGTTT TAAGTTTTAT
     4381 AAGAAAAAAA AGAATATATA AGGCTTTTAA AGCCTTTAAG GTTTAACGGT TGTGGACAAC
     4441 AAGCCAGGGA TGTAACGCAC TGAGAAGCCC TTAGAGCCTC TCAAAGCAAT TTTGAGTGAC
     4501 ACAGGAACAC TTAACGGCTG ACATGGGGCG CGCCCAGCTG TAACGCCAGC AACGCGGCCT
     4561 TTTTACGGTT CCTGGCCTTT TGCTGGCCTT TTGCTCACAT GTTCTTTCCA GCGACATATG
     4621 CCATACGCCG AACTGAACTC CACCTAATGT CTTGGAGATT GTCGGATAGC GCGGAATAGG
     4681 ATTGTGCCCT CTGAGCGGAT AACAATTTCA CACAGGAAAC AGCTATGACC ATGACACATG
     4741 CATCCACCAT CGCAGACTTA TCATCACTGA GCCTCCACCT AGCCTATACA ACAATAGCGT
     4801 GCGTGGTTAG CACGCTAGGT GGAAGGGCTC GGAGTTGTGG TAATCTATGT ATCCTGGGGT
     4861 TAGCGTAACA GGTTGGATGA TAAGTCCCCG GTCTAGCCGA CTGCGCAAAA GACATAATCG
     4921 ATTCACAAAA AATAGGCACA CGAAAAACAA GTTAAGGGAT GCAGTTTATG CATCCCTTAA
     4981 CAAGCTTACT TATTAAATAA TTTATAGCTA TTGAAAAGAG ATAAGAATTG TTCAAAGCTA
     5041 ATATTGTTTA AATCGTCAAT TCCTGCATGT TTTAAGGAAT TGTTAAATTG ATTTTTTGTA
     5101 AATATTTTCT TGTATTCTTT GTTAACCCAT TTCATAACGA AATAATTATA CTTTTGTTTA
     5161 TCTTTGTGTG ATATTCTTGA TTTTTTTCTA CTTAATCTGA TAAGTGAGCT ATTCACTTTA
     5221 GGTTTAGGAT GAAAATATTC TCTTGGAACC ATACTTAATA TAGAAATATC AACTTCTGCC
     5281 ATTAAAAGTA ATGCCAATGA GCGTTTTGTA TTTAATAATC TTTTAGCAAA CCCGTATTCC
     5341 ACGATTAAAT AAATCTCATT AGCTATACTA
//
