# Supplementary material for: A genetic platform for a biocementation bacterium
Source: bioRxiv preprint, doi:10.64898/2025.12.05.692644, version 1 (2025-12-06)
Supplement: Plasmid Sequences [file 692644_file03.zip › Sporosarcina Plasmid Vectors/Transposon plasmids/pGLU_451.gb]

LOCUS       pGLU_451                5370 bp ds-DNA     circular     30-APR-2025
DEFINITION  .
FEATURES             Location/Qualifiers
     prokaryote p... complement(352..803)
                     /label="PermC"
                     /ApEinfo_revcolor="#faac61"
                     /ApEinfo_fwdcolor="#faac61"
     RBS             complement(473..483)
                     /label="bsRBS"
                     /ApEinfo_revcolor="#b7e6d7"
                     /ApEinfo_fwdcolor="#b7e6d7"
     Primer site     804..833
                     /label="F-skpp-asm-15-mer-2x"
                     /ApEinfo_revcolor="#f58a5e"
                     /ApEinfo_fwdcolor="#f58a5e"
     misc_feature    804..833
                     /label="F primer binding"
                     /ApEinfo_revcolor="#d6b295"
                     /ApEinfo_fwdcolor="#d6b295"
     Barcode         838..857
                     /label=">skpp-4-F sk20mer-55583"
                     /ApEinfo_revcolor="#faac61"
                     /ApEinfo_fwdcolor="#faac61"
     Barcode         838..857
                     /label="BC.0004"
                     /ApEinfo_revcolor="#c6c9d1"
                     /ApEinfo_fwdcolor="#c6c9d1"
     Primer site     881..910
                     /label="R-skpp-asm-15-mer-2x"
                     /ApEinfo_revcolor="#f58a5e"
                     /ApEinfo_fwdcolor="#f58a5e"
     misc_feature    complement(881..910)
                     /label="R primer binding"
                     /ApEinfo_revcolor="#d6b295"
                     /ApEinfo_fwdcolor="#d6b295"
     miscellaneous   911..940
                     /label="Himar_RE"
                     /ApEinfo_revcolor="#faac61"
                     /ApEinfo_fwdcolor="#faac61"
     miscellaneous   complement(911..940)
                     /label="Himar_LE"
                     /ApEinfo_revcolor="#faac61"
                     /ApEinfo_fwdcolor="#faac61"
     terminator      941..1001
                     /label="L3S2P21"
                     /ApEinfo_revcolor="#c6c9d1"
                     /ApEinfo_fwdcolor="#c6c9d1"
     Promoter        1002..1174
                     /label="p02768"
                     /ApEinfo_revcolor="#b1ff67"
                     /ApEinfo_fwdcolor="#b1ff67"
     CDS             1175..2221
                     /label="Himar.005"
                     /ApEinfo_revcolor="#ffef86"
                     /ApEinfo_fwdcolor="#ffef86"
     prokaryote t... 2226..2406
                     /label="TAmarelleT9"
                     /ApEinfo_revcolor="#f58a5e"
                     /ApEinfo_fwdcolor="#f58a5e"
     miscellaneous   2407..2652
                     /label="oriT"
                     /ApEinfo_revcolor="#84b0dc"
                     /ApEinfo_fwdcolor="#84b0dc"
     miscellaneous   complement(2661..2700)
                     /label="UNS1"
                     /ApEinfo_revcolor="#9eafd2"
                     /ApEinfo_fwdcolor="#9eafd2"
     prokaryote t... complement(2701..2730)
                     /label="L2U5H11"
                     /ApEinfo_revcolor="#f8d3a9"
                     /ApEinfo_fwdcolor="#f8d3a9"
     primer_bind     complement(2783..2799)
                     /label="M13 fwd"
                     /ApEinfo_revcolor="#d59687"
                     /ApEinfo_fwdcolor="#d59687"
     primer_bind     complement(2783..2800)
                     /label="M13-fwd"
                     /ApEinfo_revcolor="#85dae9"
                     /ApEinfo_fwdcolor="#85dae9"
     promoter        2913..3017
                     /label="Pamp"
                     /ApEinfo_revcolor="#faac61"
                     /ApEinfo_fwdcolor="#faac61"
     CDS             3018..3878
                     /label="AmpR"
                     /ApEinfo_revcolor="#f58a5e"
                     /ApEinfo_fwdcolor="#f58a5e"
     misc_recomb     3979..3999
                     /label="attB1"
                     /ApEinfo_revcolor="#c7b0e3"
                     /ApEinfo_fwdcolor="#c7b0e3"
     misc_feature    3979..3999
                     /label="Gateway recomb1"
                     /ApEinfo_revcolor="#f58a5e"
                     /ApEinfo_fwdcolor="#f58a5e"
     ORI             complement(4135..4523)
                     /label="R6K ORI"
                     /ApEinfo_revcolor="#f58a5e"
                     /ApEinfo_fwdcolor="#f58a5e"
     primer_bind     4713..4729
                     /label="M13 rev"
                     /ApEinfo_revcolor="#c7b0e3"
                     /ApEinfo_fwdcolor="#c7b0e3"
     primer_bind     4713..4733
                     /label="M13-rev"
                     /ApEinfo_revcolor="#85dae9"
                     /ApEinfo_fwdcolor="#85dae9"
     prokaryote p... complement(4786..4817)
                     /label="L2U8H11"
                     /ApEinfo_revcolor="#75c6a9"
                     /ApEinfo_fwdcolor="#75c6a9"
     miscellaneous   complement(4818..4857)
                     /label="UNSX"
                     /ApEinfo_revcolor="#9eafd2"
                     /ApEinfo_fwdcolor="#9eafd2"
     miscellaneous   4866..4895
                     /label="Himar_LE"
                     /ApEinfo_revcolor="#faac61"
                     /ApEinfo_fwdcolor="#faac61"
     miscellaneous   complement(4866..4895)
                     /label="Himar_RE"
                     /ApEinfo_revcolor="#faac61"
                     /ApEinfo_fwdcolor="#faac61"
     prokaryote t... complement(4896..4981)
                     /label="TermC"
                     /ApEinfo_revcolor="#f8d3a9"
                     /ApEinfo_fwdcolor="#f8d3a9"
ORIGIN
        1 TCAAAAACAA TTTTGCGTAT TATATCCGTA CTTATGTTAT AAGGTATATT ACCATATATT
       61 TTATAGGATT GGTTTTTAGG AAATTTAAAC TGCAATATAT CCTTGTTTAA AACTTGGAAA
      121 TTATCGTGAT CAACAAGTTT ATTTTCTGTA GTTTTGCATA ATTTATGGTC TATTTCAATG
      181 GCAGTTACGA AATTACACCT CTTTACTAAT TCAAGGGTAA AATGGCCTTT TCCTGAGCCG
      241 ATTTCAAAGA TATTATCATG TTCATTTAAT CTTATGTTTG TCATAATCTT GTCGATATTA
      301 TGCTTAGAAG TAATAAAGTT TTGACTGTGT TTTATATTTT TCTCGTTCAT TTATAACCCT
      361 CTTTAATTTG GTTATATGAA TTTTGCTTAT TAACGATTCA TTATAACCAC TTATTTTTTG
      421 TTTGGTTGAT AATGAACTGT GCTGATTACA AAAATACTAA AAATGCCCAT ATTTTTTCCT
      481 CCTTATAAAA TTAGTATAAT TATAGCACGA CCTCTGATAA ATATGAACAT GATGAGTGAT
      541 CGTTAAATTT ATACTGCAAT CGGATGCGAT TATTGAATAA AAGATATGAG AGATTTATCT
      601 AATTTCTTTT TTCTTGTAAA AAAAGAAAGT TCTTAAAGGT TTTATAGTTT TGGTCGTAGA
      661 GCACACGGTT TAACGACTTA ATTACGAAGT AAATAAGTCT AGTGTGTTAG ACTTTATGAA
      721 ATCTATATAC GTTTATATAT ATTTATTATC CGGAGGTGTA GCATGTCTCA TTCAATTTTG
      781 AGGGTTGCCA GAGTTAAAGG ATCGGGTCAC GCGTAGGACG CGTCGAGTAG GGTAATGGGG
      841 TGGGTAAATG GTAATGCGCA nnnnnnnnnn nnnnnnnnnn GTTCCGCAGC CACACGCCGT
      901 GTGAAGCTGG TAGACCGGGG ACTTATCATC CAACCTGTTA CTCGGTACCA AATTCCAGAA
      961 AAGAGGCCTC CCGAAAGGGG GGCCTTTTTT CGTTTTGGTC CTGATAACTT GTGAGTAACA
     1021 TAGAATAACT TATGCATATC TGCAAACAGG TTATGCACAT GTTGAAAACC TTGTGTCAGT
     1081 GTGGTAAAGT CACTTATCCA CAAATCCACA GGCCCTATTA CTATTATTAC TATCTTTTAA
     1141 TTAATTAATA TAAATATATA AGCGAGGGTA TGAAATGGAG AAGAAAGAGT TCAGAGTCCT
     1201 CATAAAGTAT TGCTTCTTAA AAGGGAAGAA CACCGTTGAG GCCAAGACCT GGCTGGACAA
     1261 CGAATTCCCA GATAGCGCAC CCGGCAAGAG CACCATAATA GACTGGTACG CCAAGTTTAA
     1321 AAGAGGCGAG ATGTCAACTG AAGATGGCGA GCGTAGCGGG CGTCCAAAGG AAGTTGTCAC
     1381 AGATGAGAAT ATTAAGAAGA TTCATAAGAT GATACTCAAC GATAGAAAGA TGAAACTCAT
     1441 TGAAATAGCC GAAGCACTGA AAATAAGCAA AGAGAGAGTC GGCCACATTA TACACCAGTA
     1501 CCTCGACATG CGGAAATTGT GCGCGAAGTG GGTTCCACGT GAATTGACCT TCGATCAGAA
     1561 GCAGAGGAGA GTCGACGACA GCAAACGGTG CCTCCAATTA CTGACCAGAA ACACCCCGGA
     1621 ATTCTTTAGA AGGTACGTTA CCATGGACGA AACCTGGTTG CACCATTATA CCCCCGAATC
     1681 TAACAGGCAA TCTGCCGAAT GGACCGCGAC AGGCGAGCCA AGCCCAAAAA GAGGGAAAAC
     1741 CCAGAAATCT GCCGGTAAGG TCATGGCAAG CGTCTTCTGG GACGCGCACG GGATAATATT
     1801 CATTGACTAC CTGGAAAAAG GGAAGACAAT TAATAGCGAT TACTACATGG CGCTGCTCGA
     1861 AAGACTCAAA GTTGAGATTG CGGCCAAGCG GCCGCATATG AAAAAAAAGA AGGTTCTCTT
     1921 TCATCAGGAT AATGCCCCAT GTCATAAAAG CCTCAGGACT ATGGCCAAGA TACACGAGCT
     1981 CGGTTTTGAG CTCCTGCCGC ATCCACCATA CAGCCCCGAC TTAGCACCGT CAGATTTCTT
     2041 TCTCTTTAGC GATTTGAAGA GGATGTTGGC CGGGAAGAAG TTCGGTTGTA ACGAGGAAGT
     2101 TATTGCAGAA ACCGAAGCAT ACTTCGAAGC CAAGCCAAAA GAATATTATC AGAACGGCAT
     2161 TAAGAAGCTC GAGGGCAGAT ACAACAGATG CATTGCCCTG GAGGGGAATT ACGTCGAGTG
     2221 AGCTTGGAAT CTCCTTCTCG CCTCTTTCGC TGAACACGAA AGCGAATCCG TTCAGCACAC
     2281 ACTTTACGAT ATGGCGCAAA AAGTCCTCGG CTGCGTGCCG GAAGTGAAAG ACATCCACCT
     2341 CACCATGCCC AACAAGCATT GCCTGCTCGT GGACCTGTCC CGCTTCGGTC AGGACAATCC
     2401 CAACGACTTT TCCGCTGCAT AACCCTGCTT CGGGGTCATT ATAGCGATTT TTTCGGTATA
     2461 TCCATCCTTT TTCGCACGAT ATACAGGATT TTGCCAAAGG GTTCGTGTAG ACTTTCCTTG
     2521 GTGTATCCAA CGGCGTCAGC CGGGCAGGAT AGGTGAAGTA GGCCCACCCG CGAGCGGGTG
     2581 TTCCTTCTTC ACTGTCCCTT ATTCGCACCT GGCGGTGCTC AACGGGAATC CTGCTCTGCG
     2641 AGGCTGGCCG TACTCCTTCG GAGACGAGAC GAGACAGCCT GAGAATGGAT GCGAGTAATG
     2701 ATACAACAAT AGCGTGCTGT TCGCACGCTA AGGTCAGGCG GAATGGCACT TCCTTATTCC
     2761 AGATGCGTGC GGATTATGCA TGACTGGCCG TCGTTTTACA ACGTCGTGAC TGGGAAAACC
     2821 CTGGCGCTTG TGGTGGATCA CAGTTATTGG AGACTTCCTT GGCCGTACGA TGGGTTTTGT
     2881 TTCAGGTATC TGGCACTTTT CGGGGAAATG TGCGCGGAAC CCCTATTTGT TTATTTTTCT
     2941 AAATACATTC AAATATGTAT CCGCTCATGA GACAATAACC CTGATAAATG CTTCAATAAT
     3001 ATTGAAAAAG GAAGAGTATG AGTATTCAAC ATTTCCGTGT CGCCCTTATT CCCTTTTTTG
     3061 CGGCATTTTG CCTTCCTGTT TTTGCTCACC CAGAAACGCT GGTGAAAGTA AAAGATGCTG
     3121 AAGATCAGTT GGGTGCACGA GTGGGTTACA TCGAACTGGA TCTCAACAGC GGTAAGATCC
     3181 TTGAGAGTTT TCGCCCCGAA GAACGTTTTC CAATGATGAG CACTTTTAAA GTTCTGCTAT
     3241 GTGGCGCGGT ATTATCCCGT ATTGACGCCG GGCAAGAGCA ACTCGGTCGC CGCATACACT
     3301 ATTCTCAGAA TGACTTGGTT GAGTACTCAC CAGTCACAGA AAAGCATCTT ACGGATGGCA
     3361 TGACAGTAAG AGAATTATGC AGTGCTGCCA TAACCATGAG TGATAACACT GCGGCCAACT
     3421 TACTTCTGAC AACGATCGGA GGACCGAAGG AGCTAACCGC TTTTTTGCAC AACATGGGGG
     3481 ATCATGTAAC TCGCCTTGAT CGTTGGGAAC CGGAGCTGAA TGAAGCCATA CCAAACGACG
     3541 AGCGTGACAC CACGATGCCT GTAGCAATGG CAACAACGTT GCGCAAACTA TTAACTGGCG
     3601 AACTACTTAC TCTAGCTTCC CGGCAACAAT TAATAGACTG GATGGAGGCG GATAAAGTTG
     3661 CAGGACCACT TCTGCGCTCG GCCCTTCCGG CTGGCTGGTT TATTGCTGAT AAATCTGGAG
     3721 CCGGTGAGCG TGGCTCTCGC GGTATCATTG CAGCACTGGG GCCAGATGGT AAGCCCTCCC
     3781 GTATCGTAGT TATCTACACG ACGGGGAGTC AGGCAACTAT GGATGAACGA AATAGACAGA
     3841 TCGCTGAGAT AGGTGCCTCA CTGATTAAGC ATTGGTAACT GTCAGACCAA GTTTACTCAT
     3901 ATATACTTTA GATTGATTTA AAACTTCATT TTTAATTTAA AAGGATCTAG GTGAAGATCC
     3961 TTGAATTGCC ATTATCAACA AGTTTGTACA AAAAAGCAGG CTCCGAATTG GTATCACGAG
     4021 GACGATTTGA AGCCCCCTAC CCATTTACGC TGACTTGACG GGACGGCGGC TTTGTTGAAT
     4081 AGAGCGTCAG ACCCCGTAGA AAAGATCAAA GGATCTTCGG CCGGCCGGCG CGCCGATCTG
     4141 AAGATCAGCA GTTCAACCTG TTGATAGTAC GTACTAAGCT CTCATGTTTC ACGTACTAAG
     4201 CTCTCATGTT TAACGTACTA AGCTCTCATG TTTAACGAAC TAAACCCTCA TGGCTAACGT
     4261 ACTAAGCTCT CATGGCTAAC GTACTAAGCT CTCATGTTTC ACGTACTAAG CTCTCATGTT
     4321 TGAACAATAA AATTAATATA AATCAGCAAC TTAAATAGCC TCTAAGGTTT TAAGTTTTAT
     4381 AAGAAAAAAA AGAATATATA AGGCTTTTAA AGCCTTTAAG GTTTAACGGT TGTGGACAAC
     4441 AAGCCAGGGA TGTAACGCAC TGAGAAGCCC TTAGAGCCTC TCAAAGCAAT TTTGAGTGAC
     4501 ACAGGAACAC TTAACGGCTG ACATGGGGCG CGCCCAGCTG TAACGCCAGC AACGCGGCCT
     4561 TTTTACGGTT CCTGGCCTTT TGCTGGCCTT TTGCTCACAT GTTCTTTCCA GCGACATATG
     4621 CCATACGCCG AACTGAACTC CACCTAATGT CTTGGAGATT GTCGGATAGC GCGGAATAGG
     4681 ATTGTGCCCT CTGAGCGGAT AACAATTTCA CACAGGAAAC AGCTATGACC ATGACACATG
     4741 CATCCACCAT CGCAGACTTA TCATCACTGA GCCTCCACCT AGCCTATACA ACAATAGCGT
     4801 GCGTGGTTAG CACGCTAGGT GGAAGGGCTC GGAGTTGTGG TAATCTATGT ATCCTGGGGT
     4861 TAGCGTAACA GGTTGGATGA TAAGTCCCCG GTCTAGCCGA CTGCGCAAAA GACATAATCG
     4921 ATTCACAAAA AATAGGCACA CGAAAAACAA GTTAAGGGAT GCAGTTTATG CATCCCTTAA
     4981 CAAGCTTACT TATTAAATAA TTTATAGCTA TTGAAAAGAG ATAAGAATTG TTCAAAGCTA
     5041 ATATTGTTTA AATCGTCAAT TCCTGCATGT TTTAAGGAAT TGTTAAATTG ATTTTTTGTA
     5101 AATATTTTCT TGTATTCTTT GTTAACCCAT TTCATAACGA AATAATTATA CTTTTGTTTA
     5161 TCTTTGTGTG ATATTCTTGA TTTTTTTCTA CTTAATCTGA TAAGTGAGCT ATTCACTTTA
     5221 GGTTTAGGAT GAAAATATTC TCTTGGAACC ATACTTAATA TAGAAATATC AACTTCTGCC
     5281 ATTAAAAGTA ATGCCAATGA GCGTTTTGTA TTTAATAATC TTTTAGCAAA CCCGTATTCC
     5341 ACGATTAAAT AAATCTCATT AGCTATACTA
//
