# Supplementary material for: A genetic platform for a biocementation bacterium
Source: bioRxiv preprint, doi:10.64898/2025.12.05.692644, version 1 (2025-12-06)
Supplement: Plasmid Sequences [file 692644_file03.zip › Sporosarcina Plasmid Vectors/Transposon plasmids/pGLU_496.gb]

LOCUS       pGLU_496                5983 bp ds-DNA     circular     30-APR-2025
DEFINITION  .
FEATURES             Location/Qualifiers
     CDS             1..1431
                     /label="Tn5.003"
                     /ApEinfo_revcolor="#ffef86"
                     /ApEinfo_fwdcolor="#ffef86"
     prokaryote t... 1436..1616
                     /label="TAmarelleT9"
                     /ApEinfo_revcolor="#f58a5e"
                     /ApEinfo_fwdcolor="#f58a5e"
     miscellaneous   1617..1862
                     /label="oriT"
                     /ApEinfo_revcolor="#84b0dc"
                     /ApEinfo_fwdcolor="#84b0dc"
     miscellaneous   complement(1871..1910)
                     /label="UNS1"
                     /ApEinfo_revcolor="#9eafd2"
                     /ApEinfo_fwdcolor="#9eafd2"
     prokaryote t... complement(1911..1940)
                     /label="L2U5H11"
                     /ApEinfo_revcolor="#f8d3a9"
                     /ApEinfo_fwdcolor="#f8d3a9"
     primer_bind     complement(1993..2009)
                     /label="M13 fwd"
                     /ApEinfo_revcolor="#d59687"
                     /ApEinfo_fwdcolor="#d59687"
     primer_bind     complement(1993..2010)
                     /label="M13-fwd"
                     /ApEinfo_revcolor="#85dae9"
                     /ApEinfo_fwdcolor="#85dae9"
     promoter        2123..2227
                     /label="Pamp"
                     /ApEinfo_revcolor="#faac61"
                     /ApEinfo_fwdcolor="#faac61"
     CDS             2228..3088
                     /label="AmpR"
                     /ApEinfo_revcolor="#f58a5e"
                     /ApEinfo_fwdcolor="#f58a5e"
     misc_recomb     3189..3209
                     /label="attB1"
                     /ApEinfo_revcolor="#c7b0e3"
                     /ApEinfo_fwdcolor="#c7b0e3"
     misc_feature    3189..3209
                     /label="Gateway recomb1"
                     /ApEinfo_revcolor="#f58a5e"
                     /ApEinfo_fwdcolor="#f58a5e"
     ORI             complement(3345..3733)
                     /label="R6K ORI"
                     /ApEinfo_revcolor="#f58a5e"
                     /ApEinfo_fwdcolor="#f58a5e"
     primer_bind     3923..3939
                     /label="M13 rev"
                     /ApEinfo_revcolor="#c7b0e3"
                     /ApEinfo_fwdcolor="#c7b0e3"
     primer_bind     3923..3943
                     /label="M13-rev"
                     /ApEinfo_revcolor="#85dae9"
                     /ApEinfo_fwdcolor="#85dae9"
     prokaryote p... complement(3996..4027)
                     /label="L2U8H11"
                     /ApEinfo_revcolor="#75c6a9"
                     /ApEinfo_fwdcolor="#75c6a9"
     miscellaneous   complement(4028..4067)
                     /label="UNSX"
                     /ApEinfo_revcolor="#9eafd2"
                     /ApEinfo_fwdcolor="#9eafd2"
     miscellaneous   4076..4094
                     /label="Tn5_LE"
                     /ApEinfo_revcolor="#faac61"
                     /ApEinfo_fwdcolor="#faac61"
     miscellaneous   complement(4076..4094)
                     /label="Tn5_RE"
                     /ApEinfo_revcolor="#faac61"
                     /ApEinfo_fwdcolor="#faac61"
     prokaryote t... complement(4095..4180)
                     /label="TermC"
                     /ApEinfo_revcolor="#f8d3a9"
                     /ApEinfo_fwdcolor="#f8d3a9"
     misc_feature    complement(4185..4919)
                     /label="ermC"
                     /ApEinfo_revcolor="#faac61"
                     /ApEinfo_fwdcolor="#faac61"
     prokaryote p... complement(4921..5372)
                     /label="PermC"
                     /ApEinfo_revcolor="#faac61"
                     /ApEinfo_fwdcolor="#faac61"
     RBS             complement(5042..5052)
                     /label="bsRBS"
                     /ApEinfo_revcolor="#b7e6d7"
                     /ApEinfo_fwdcolor="#b7e6d7"
     Primer site     5373..5402
                     /label="F-skpp-asm-15-mer-2x"
                     /ApEinfo_revcolor="#f58a5e"
                     /ApEinfo_fwdcolor="#f58a5e"
     misc_feature    5373..5402
                     /label="F primer binding"
                     /ApEinfo_revcolor="#d6b295"
                     /ApEinfo_fwdcolor="#d6b295"
     Barcode         5407..5426
                     /label=">skpp-8-F sk20mer-88693"
                     /ApEinfo_revcolor="#faac61"
                     /ApEinfo_fwdcolor="#faac61"
     Barcode         5407..5426
                     /label="BC.0008"
                     /ApEinfo_revcolor="#c6c9d1"
                     /ApEinfo_fwdcolor="#c6c9d1"
     Primer site     5450..5479
                     /label="R-skpp-asm-15-mer-2x"
                     /ApEinfo_revcolor="#f58a5e"
                     /ApEinfo_fwdcolor="#f58a5e"
     misc_feature    complement(5450..5479)
                     /label="R primer binding"
                     /ApEinfo_revcolor="#d6b295"
                     /ApEinfo_fwdcolor="#d6b295"
     miscellaneous   5480..5498
                     /label="Tn5_RE"
                     /ApEinfo_revcolor="#faac61"
                     /ApEinfo_fwdcolor="#faac61"
     miscellaneous   complement(5480..5498)
                     /label="Tn5_LE"
                     /ApEinfo_revcolor="#faac61"
                     /ApEinfo_fwdcolor="#faac61"
     terminator      5499..5559
                     /label="L3S2P21"
                     /ApEinfo_revcolor="#c6c9d1"
                     /ApEinfo_fwdcolor="#c6c9d1"
     Promoter        5560..5983
                     /label="p19296"
                     /ApEinfo_revcolor="#b1ff67"
                     /ApEinfo_fwdcolor="#b1ff67"
ORIGIN
        1 ATGATTACAT CGGCTTTACA TCGTGCAGCA GATTGGGCAA AATCAGTTTT TTCGTCGGCC
       61 GCATTAGGTG ATCCACGTCG TACAGCACGT TTAGTTAACG TAGCAGCACA GTTAGCGAAA
      121 TATTCAGGTA AATCAATTAC AATTTCATCA GAAGGTTCAA AAGCGATGCA AGAAGGTGCA
      181 TATCGTTTTA TTCGTAACCC AAATGTTTCA GCAGAAGCAA TTCGTAAAGC AGGTGCGATG
      241 CAAACAGTTA AATTAGCGCA AGAATTTCCA GAATTATTAG CTATTGAAGA TACAACATCG
      301 TTATCATATC GTCATCAAGT TGCAGAAGAA TTAGGTAAAT TAGGTTCAAT TCAAGATAAA
      361 TCACGTGGTT GGTGGGTTCA TTCAGTTTTA TTATTAGAAG CAACAACATT TCGTACAGTT
      421 GGTTTATTAC ATCAGGAATG GTGGATGCGT CCAGATGATC CAGCAGATGC AGATGAAAAA
      481 GAATCAGGTA AATGGTTAGC GGCCGCCGCT ACTTCGCGTT TAAGGATGGG TTCAATGATG
      541 TCAAATGTTA TTGCAGTTTG TGATCGTGAA GCAGATATTC ATGCATATTT ACAGGATAAA
      601 TTAGCGCATA ATGAACGTTT TGTTGTTCGT TCAAAACATC CACGTAAAGA TGTTGAATCA
      661 GGTTTATATT TATATGATCA CTTAAAAAAT CAACCAGAAT TAGGTGGTTA TCAAATTTCA
      721 ATTCCACAAA AAGGTGTTGT TGATAAACGT GGTAAACGTA AAAATCGTCC AGCACGTAAA
      781 GCATCATTAT CATTACGTTC AGGTCGTATT ACATTAAAAC AAGGTAATAT TACATTAAAT
      841 GCAGTTTTAG CGGAAGAAAT TAACCCACCA AAAGGTGAAA CACCATTAAA ATGGTTATTA
      901 TTAACATCAG AGCCAGTTGA ATCGTTAGCG CAGGCATTAC GTGTTATTGA TATTTATACA
      961 CATCGTTGGC GTATTGAAGA ATTTCACAAA GCATGGAAAA CGGGTGCAGG TGCAGAACGT
     1021 CAACGTATGG AAGAACCAGA TAATTTAGAA CGTATGGTTT CAATTTTATC ATTTGTTGCA
     1081 GTTCGTTTAT TACAGTTACG TGAATCGTTT ACTCCACCAC AGGCTTTACG TGCACAAGGT
     1141 TTATTAAAAG AAGCAGAACA CGTAGAATCA CAATCAGCAG AAACAGTTTT AACACCAGAT
     1201 GAATGTCAGT TATTAGGTTA TTTAGATAAA GGTAAACGTA AACGTAAAGA AAAAGCAGGT
     1261 TCATTACAGT GGGCATATAT GGCAATTGCA CGTTTAGGTG GTTTTATGGA TTCAAAACGT
     1321 ACAGGTATTG CATCATGGGG TGCATTATGG GAAGGTTGGG AAGCATTACA GTCAAAATTA
     1381 GATGGTTTTT TAGCGGCAAA AGACTTAATG GCACAAGGTA TTAAAATCTA AGCTTGGAAT
     1441 CTCCTTCTCG CCTCTTTCGC TGAACACGAA AGCGAATCCG TTCAGCACAC ACTTTACGAT
     1501 ATGGCGCAAA AAGTCCTCGG CTGCGTGCCG GAAGTGAAAG ACATCCACCT CACCATGCCC
     1561 AACAAGCATT GCCTGCTCGT GGACCTGTCC CGCTTCGGTC AGGACAATCC CAACGACTTT
     1621 TCCGCTGCAT AACCCTGCTT CGGGGTCATT ATAGCGATTT TTTCGGTATA TCCATCCTTT
     1681 TTCGCACGAT ATACAGGATT TTGCCAAAGG GTTCGTGTAG ACTTTCCTTG GTGTATCCAA
     1741 CGGCGTCAGC CGGGCAGGAT AGGTGAAGTA GGCCCACCCG CGAGCGGGTG TTCCTTCTTC
     1801 ACTGTCCCTT ATTCGCACCT GGCGGTGCTC AACGGGAATC CTGCTCTGCG AGGCTGGCCG
     1861 TACTCCTTCG GAGACGAGAC GAGACAGCCT GAGAATGGAT GCGAGTAATG ATACAACAAT
     1921 AGCGTGCTGT TCGCACGCTA AGGTCAGGCG GAATGGCACT TCCTTATTCC AGATGCGTGC
     1981 GGATTATGCA TGACTGGCCG TCGTTTTACA ACGTCGTGAC TGGGAAAACC CTGGCGCTTG
     2041 TGGTGGATCA CAGTTATTGG AGACTTCCTT GGCCGTACGA TGGGTTTTGT TTCAGGTATC
     2101 TGGCACTTTT CGGGGAAATG TGCGCGGAAC CCCTATTTGT TTATTTTTCT AAATACATTC
     2161 AAATATGTAT CCGCTCATGA GACAATAACC CTGATAAATG CTTCAATAAT ATTGAAAAAG
     2221 GAAGAGTATG AGTATTCAAC ATTTCCGTGT CGCCCTTATT CCCTTTTTTG CGGCATTTTG
     2281 CCTTCCTGTT TTTGCTCACC CAGAAACGCT GGTGAAAGTA AAAGATGCTG AAGATCAGTT
     2341 GGGTGCACGA GTGGGTTACA TCGAACTGGA TCTCAACAGC GGTAAGATCC TTGAGAGTTT
     2401 TCGCCCCGAA GAACGTTTTC CAATGATGAG CACTTTTAAA GTTCTGCTAT GTGGCGCGGT
     2461 ATTATCCCGT ATTGACGCCG GGCAAGAGCA ACTCGGTCGC CGCATACACT ATTCTCAGAA
     2521 TGACTTGGTT GAGTACTCAC CAGTCACAGA AAAGCATCTT ACGGATGGCA TGACAGTAAG
     2581 AGAATTATGC AGTGCTGCCA TAACCATGAG TGATAACACT GCGGCCAACT TACTTCTGAC
     2641 AACGATCGGA GGACCGAAGG AGCTAACCGC TTTTTTGCAC AACATGGGGG ATCATGTAAC
     2701 TCGCCTTGAT CGTTGGGAAC CGGAGCTGAA TGAAGCCATA CCAAACGACG AGCGTGACAC
     2761 CACGATGCCT GTAGCAATGG CAACAACGTT GCGCAAACTA TTAACTGGCG AACTACTTAC
     2821 TCTAGCTTCC CGGCAACAAT TAATAGACTG GATGGAGGCG GATAAAGTTG CAGGACCACT
     2881 TCTGCGCTCG GCCCTTCCGG CTGGCTGGTT TATTGCTGAT AAATCTGGAG CCGGTGAGCG
     2941 TGGCTCTCGC GGTATCATTG CAGCACTGGG GCCAGATGGT AAGCCCTCCC GTATCGTAGT
     3001 TATCTACACG ACGGGGAGTC AGGCAACTAT GGATGAACGA AATAGACAGA TCGCTGAGAT
     3061 AGGTGCCTCA CTGATTAAGC ATTGGTAACT GTCAGACCAA GTTTACTCAT ATATACTTTA
     3121 GATTGATTTA AAACTTCATT TTTAATTTAA AAGGATCTAG GTGAAGATCC TTGAATTGCC
     3181 ATTATCAACA AGTTTGTACA AAAAAGCAGG CTCCGAATTG GTATCACGAG GACGATTTGA
     3241 AGCCCCCTAC CCATTTACGC TGACTTGACG GGACGGCGGC TTTGTTGAAT AGAGCGTCAG
     3301 ACCCCGTAGA AAAGATCAAA GGATCTTCGG CCGGCCGGCG CGCCGATCTG AAGATCAGCA
     3361 GTTCAACCTG TTGATAGTAC GTACTAAGCT CTCATGTTTC ACGTACTAAG CTCTCATGTT
     3421 TAACGTACTA AGCTCTCATG TTTAACGAAC TAAACCCTCA TGGCTAACGT ACTAAGCTCT
     3481 CATGGCTAAC GTACTAAGCT CTCATGTTTC ACGTACTAAG CTCTCATGTT TGAACAATAA
     3541 AATTAATATA AATCAGCAAC TTAAATAGCC TCTAAGGTTT TAAGTTTTAT AAGAAAAAAA
     3601 AGAATATATA AGGCTTTTAA AGCCTTTAAG GTTTAACGGT TGTGGACAAC AAGCCAGGGA
     3661 TGTAACGCAC TGAGAAGCCC TTAGAGCCTC TCAAAGCAAT TTTGAGTGAC ACAGGAACAC
     3721 TTAACGGCTG ACATGGGGCG CGCCCAGCTG TAACGCCAGC AACGCGGCCT TTTTACGGTT
     3781 CCTGGCCTTT TGCTGGCCTT TTGCTCACAT GTTCTTTCCA GCGACATATG CCATACGCCG
     3841 AACTGAACTC CACCTAATGT CTTGGAGATT GTCGGATAGC GCGGAATAGG ATTGTGCCCT
     3901 CTGAGCGGAT AACAATTTCA CACAGGAAAC AGCTATGACC ATGACACATG CATCCACCAT
     3961 CGCAGACTTA TCATCACTGA GCCTCCACCT AGCCTATACA ACAATAGCGT GCGTGGTTAG
     4021 CACGCTAGGT GGAAGGGCTC GGAGTTGTGG TAATCTATGT ATCCTGGGGT TAGCGCTGTC
     4081 TCTTATACAC ATCTGCCGAC TGCGCAAAAG ACATAATCGA TTCACAAAAA ATAGGCACAC
     4141 GAAAAACAAG TTAAGGGATG CAGTTTATGC ATCCCTTAAC AAGCTTACTT ATTAAATAAT
     4201 TTATAGCTAT TGAAAAGAGA TAAGAATTGT TCAAAGCTAA TATTGTTTAA ATCGTCAATT
     4261 CCTGCATGTT TTAAGGAATT GTTAAATTGA TTTTTTGTAA ATATTTTCTT GTATTCTTTG
     4321 TTAACCCATT TCATAACGAA ATAATTATAC TTTTGTTTAT CTTTGTGTGA TATTCTTGAT
     4381 TTTTTTCTAC TTAATCTGAT AAGTGAGCTA TTCACTTTAG GTTTAGGATG AAAATATTCT
     4441 CTTGGAACCA TACTTAATAT AGAAATATCA ACTTCTGCCA TTAAAAGTAA TGCCAATGAG
     4501 CGTTTTGTAT TTAATAATCT TTTAGCAAAC CCGTATTCCA CGATTAAATA AATCTCATTA
     4561 GCTATACTAT CAAAAACAAT TTTGCGTATT ATATCCGTAC TTATGTTATA AGGTATATTA
     4621 CCATATATTT TATAGGATTG GTTTTTAGGA AATTTAAACT GCAATATATC CTTGTTTAAA
     4681 ACTTGGAAAT TATCGTGATC AACAAGTTTA TTTTCTGTAG TTTTGCATAA TTTATGGTCT
     4741 ATTTCAATGG CAGTTACGAA ATTACACCTC TTTACTAATT CAAGGGTAAA ATGGCCTTTT
     4801 CCTGAGCCGA TTTCAAAGAT ATTATCATGT TCATTTAATC TTATGTTTGT CATAATCTTG
     4861 TCGATATTAT GCTTAGAAGT AATAAAGTTT TGACTGTGTT TTATATTTTT CTCGTTCATT
     4921 TATAACCCTC TTTAATTTGG TTATATGAAT TTTGCTTATT AACGATTCAT TATAACCACT
     4981 TATTTTTTGT TTGGTTGATA ATGAACTGTG CTGATTACAA AAATACTAAA AATGCCCATA
     5041 TTTTTTCCTC CTTATAAAAT TAGTATAATT ATAGCACGAC CTCTGATAAA TATGAACATG
     5101 ATGAGTGATC GTTAAATTTA TACTGCAATC GGATGCGATT ATTGAATAAA AGATATGAGA
     5161 GATTTATCTA ATTTCTTTTT TCTTGTAAAA AAAGAAAGTT CTTAAAGGTT TTATAGTTTT
     5221 GGTCGTAGAG CACACGGTTT AACGACTTAA TTACGAAGTA AATAAGTCTA GTGTGTTAGA
     5281 CTTTATGAAA TCTATATACG TTTATATATA TTTATTATCC GGAGGTGTAG CATGTCTCAT
     5341 TCAATTTTGA GGGTTGCCAG AGTTAAAGGA TCGGGTCACG CGTAGGACGC GTCGAGTAGG
     5401 GTAATGTAAC TACCAGTATC CACCGCGCAn nnnnnnnnnn nnnnnnnnnG TTCCGCAGCC
     5461 ACACGCCGTG TGAAGCTGGA GATGTGTATA AGAGACAGCT CGGTACCAAA TTCCAGAAAA
     5521 GAGGCCTCCC GAAAGGGGGG CCTTTTTTCG TTTTGGTCCT TTGAATAAAA AAACTTGAAA
     5581 GAAACTGACC ATGCATTCCC CTCCTAAAGC TTTATTTTGG GAGGGAAAGC GGTCTTTTTT
     5641 GTTTTATTAT TTTGTCCATG TGGTCTGATG AAGAATAAAG TAGTGGAAAT AGGACTGCCA
     5701 GGCAAAAAGA AACATAACAT ATCTTGTCTT TTCAAAACCT TGGTTTTTGC ATCTTCTTCT
     5761 TGAAAAGCTT ATGATAGAGA GAAGGGGCAT TTTTCAAAAT ATTAATTTGT TTTGTGAAGA
     5821 TGTCTTTGTT AAGATTAAAA ACAGCACAGT TATCGATCGT ACTTTATCAT AGAATAAACT
     5881 TATAATGGCA ATGGGATTTT TGTTTACTTA GGAAATACTT TTCTTTTAAG TGAGTCTTAT
     5941 TTACTAAAGA CACTAAAGTC CCGATTTGAA AGGAGCTTTA CAT
//
