# Supplementary material for: A genetic platform for a biocementation bacterium
Source: bioRxiv preprint, doi:10.64898/2025.12.05.692644, version 1 (2025-12-06)
Supplement: Plasmid Sequences [file 692644_file03.zip › Sporosarcina Plasmid Vectors/Transposon plasmids/pGLU_465.gb]

LOCUS       pGLU_465                5697 bp ds-DNA     circular     30-APR-2025
DEFINITION  .
FEATURES             Location/Qualifiers
     prokaryote p... complement(352..803)
                     /label="PermC"
                     /ApEinfo_revcolor="#faac61"
                     /ApEinfo_fwdcolor="#faac61"
     RBS             complement(473..483)
                     /label="bsRBS"
                     /ApEinfo_revcolor="#b7e6d7"
                     /ApEinfo_fwdcolor="#b7e6d7"
     misc_feature    804..833
                     /label="F primer binding"
                     /ApEinfo_revcolor="#d6b295"
                     /ApEinfo_fwdcolor="#d6b295"
     Primer site     804..833
                     /label="F-skpp-asm-15-mer-2x"
                     /ApEinfo_revcolor="#f58a5e"
                     /ApEinfo_fwdcolor="#f58a5e"
     Barcode         838..857
                     /label="BC.0005"
                     /ApEinfo_revcolor="#c6c9d1"
                     /ApEinfo_fwdcolor="#c6c9d1"
     Barcode         838..857
                     /label=">skpp-5-F sk20mer-35738"
                     /ApEinfo_revcolor="#faac61"
                     /ApEinfo_fwdcolor="#faac61"
     Primer site     881..910
                     /label="R-skpp-asm-15-mer-2x"
                     /ApEinfo_revcolor="#f58a5e"
                     /ApEinfo_fwdcolor="#f58a5e"
     misc_feature    complement(881..910)
                     /label="R primer binding"
                     /ApEinfo_revcolor="#d6b295"
                     /ApEinfo_fwdcolor="#d6b295"
     miscellaneous   911..940
                     /label="Himar_RE"
                     /ApEinfo_revcolor="#faac61"
                     /ApEinfo_fwdcolor="#faac61"
     miscellaneous   complement(911..940)
                     /label="Himar_LE"
                     /ApEinfo_revcolor="#faac61"
                     /ApEinfo_fwdcolor="#faac61"
     terminator      941..1001
                     /label="L3S2P21"
                     /ApEinfo_revcolor="#c6c9d1"
                     /ApEinfo_fwdcolor="#c6c9d1"
     Promoter        1002..1501
                     /label="p10410"
                     /ApEinfo_revcolor="#b1ff67"
                     /ApEinfo_fwdcolor="#b1ff67"
     CDS             1502..2548
                     /label="Himar.007"
                     /ApEinfo_revcolor="#ffef86"
                     /ApEinfo_fwdcolor="#ffef86"
     prokaryote t... 2553..2733
                     /label="TAmarelleT9"
                     /ApEinfo_revcolor="#f58a5e"
                     /ApEinfo_fwdcolor="#f58a5e"
     miscellaneous   2734..2979
                     /label="oriT"
                     /ApEinfo_revcolor="#84b0dc"
                     /ApEinfo_fwdcolor="#84b0dc"
     miscellaneous   complement(2988..3027)
                     /label="UNS1"
                     /ApEinfo_revcolor="#9eafd2"
                     /ApEinfo_fwdcolor="#9eafd2"
     prokaryote t... complement(3028..3057)
                     /label="L2U5H11"
                     /ApEinfo_revcolor="#f8d3a9"
                     /ApEinfo_fwdcolor="#f8d3a9"
     primer_bind     complement(3110..3126)
                     /label="M13 fwd"
                     /ApEinfo_revcolor="#d59687"
                     /ApEinfo_fwdcolor="#d59687"
     primer_bind     complement(3110..3127)
                     /label="M13-fwd"
                     /ApEinfo_revcolor="#85dae9"
                     /ApEinfo_fwdcolor="#85dae9"
     promoter        3240..3344
                     /label="Pamp"
                     /ApEinfo_revcolor="#faac61"
                     /ApEinfo_fwdcolor="#faac61"
     CDS             3345..4205
                     /label="AmpR"
                     /ApEinfo_revcolor="#f58a5e"
                     /ApEinfo_fwdcolor="#f58a5e"
     misc_recomb     4306..4326
                     /label="attB1"
                     /ApEinfo_revcolor="#c7b0e3"
                     /ApEinfo_fwdcolor="#c7b0e3"
     misc_feature    4306..4326
                     /label="Gateway recomb1"
                     /ApEinfo_revcolor="#f58a5e"
                     /ApEinfo_fwdcolor="#f58a5e"
     ORI             complement(4462..4850)
                     /label="R6K ORI"
                     /ApEinfo_revcolor="#f58a5e"
                     /ApEinfo_fwdcolor="#f58a5e"
     primer_bind     5040..5056
                     /label="M13 rev"
                     /ApEinfo_revcolor="#c7b0e3"
                     /ApEinfo_fwdcolor="#c7b0e3"
     primer_bind     5040..5060
                     /label="M13-rev"
                     /ApEinfo_revcolor="#85dae9"
                     /ApEinfo_fwdcolor="#85dae9"
     prokaryote p... complement(5113..5144)
                     /label="L2U8H11"
                     /ApEinfo_revcolor="#75c6a9"
                     /ApEinfo_fwdcolor="#75c6a9"
     miscellaneous   complement(5145..5184)
                     /label="UNSX"
                     /ApEinfo_revcolor="#9eafd2"
                     /ApEinfo_fwdcolor="#9eafd2"
     miscellaneous   5193..5222
                     /label="Himar_LE"
                     /ApEinfo_revcolor="#faac61"
                     /ApEinfo_fwdcolor="#faac61"
     miscellaneous   complement(5193..5222)
                     /label="Himar_RE"
                     /ApEinfo_revcolor="#faac61"
                     /ApEinfo_fwdcolor="#faac61"
     prokaryote t... complement(5223..5308)
                     /label="TermC"
                     /ApEinfo_revcolor="#f8d3a9"
                     /ApEinfo_fwdcolor="#f8d3a9"
ORIGIN
        1 TCAAAAACAA TTTTGCGTAT TATATCCGTA CTTATGTTAT AAGGTATATT ACCATATATT
       61 TTATAGGATT GGTTTTTAGG AAATTTAAAC TGCAATATAT CCTTGTTTAA AACTTGGAAA
      121 TTATCGTGAT CAACAAGTTT ATTTTCTGTA GTTTTGCATA ATTTATGGTC TATTTCAATG
      181 GCAGTTACGA AATTACACCT CTTTACTAAT TCAAGGGTAA AATGGCCTTT TCCTGAGCCG
      241 ATTTCAAAGA TATTATCATG TTCATTTAAT CTTATGTTTG TCATAATCTT GTCGATATTA
      301 TGCTTAGAAG TAATAAAGTT TTGACTGTGT TTTATATTTT TCTCGTTCAT TTATAACCCT
      361 CTTTAATTTG GTTATATGAA TTTTGCTTAT TAACGATTCA TTATAACCAC TTATTTTTTG
      421 TTTGGTTGAT AATGAACTGT GCTGATTACA AAAATACTAA AAATGCCCAT ATTTTTTCCT
      481 CCTTATAAAA TTAGTATAAT TATAGCACGA CCTCTGATAA ATATGAACAT GATGAGTGAT
      541 CGTTAAATTT ATACTGCAAT CGGATGCGAT TATTGAATAA AAGATATGAG AGATTTATCT
      601 AATTTCTTTT TTCTTGTAAA AAAAGAAAGT TCTTAAAGGT TTTATAGTTT TGGTCGTAGA
      661 GCACACGGTT TAACGACTTA ATTACGAAGT AAATAAGTCT AGTGTGTTAG ACTTTATGAA
      721 ATCTATATAC GTTTATATAT ATTTATTATC CGGAGGTGTA GCATGTCTCA TTCAATTTTG
      781 AGGGTTGCCA GAGTTAAAGG ATCGGGTCAC GCGTAGGACG CGTCGAGTAG GGTAATGTCC
      841 GACGGGGAGT ATATACTGCA nnnnnnnnnn nnnnnnnnnn GTTCCGCAGC CACACGCCGT
      901 GTGAAGCTGG TAGACCGGGG ACTTATCATC CAACCTGTTA CTCGGTACCA AATTCCAGAA
      961 AAGAGGCCTC CCGAAAGGGG GGCCTTTTTT CGTTTTGGTC CTGGCAATGG ACAGGTTCTT
     1021 CTTTTCGGGA ATTTGGCAAT TCATTAAGCA AAATGTATAC CATTAGAATT ATTTTGTGCT
     1081 ATCATGTAGA ATGGTAGTTT CGAAGGTGAA TAGAATATAC CTATAAATCC TTCCTTTATT
     1141 TTATATAGAA GCTAGTATTT TAGTTGGACT AAAGAGACAG TTCTGTATAT ACATACTTTT
     1201 TGCCAGTTCA AAGACCAAAA AAAGTTTTAG AATCCGTTCA TGATTAATCG GCGTAAATTT
     1261 GGAGTTACAT ACGAGCAAAG TATCCATCTT TAAGTAAAGA TTAAGCAGAC GCAAATGAAT
     1321 GTGATTCGGT ATCATGAAGG ATTAATAATA TTTTACTAGT ATTAAAATGA AAATAAGTAG
     1381 CAATATAAGC GTAAAACATT ATTGTGATTT TTTAAAAGAA AATGTCGAAA AAAGAAGGGT
     1441 TTTTGAATAT AATCTCGAAA TTAGGTAATA TGGCGAGAAA TGAGTAGGAA ATGGTGATTG
     1501 AATGGAAAAA AAAGAATTTC GTGTTTTAAT CAAATATTGT TTTTTAAAAG GAAAAAATAC
     1561 AGTTGAAGCA AAAACATGGT TAGATAATGA ATTTCCAGAT TCAGCACCAG GAAAATCAAC
     1621 AATTATTGAT TGGTATGCAA AATTCAAACG TGGTGAAATG TCAACGGAAG ATGGTGAACG
     1681 TAGTGGACGT CCAAAAGAAG TTGTTACAGA TGAAAATATT AAAAAAATTC ATAAAATGAT
     1741 TCTTAATGAC CGTAAAATGA AATTAATTGA AATTGCAGAA GCATTAAAAA TTTCAAAAGA
     1801 ACGTGTTGGT CATATTATTC ATCAATATCT TGATATGCGT AAGTTATGTG CGAAATGGGT
     1861 TCCACGTGAA TTAACATTTG ATCAAAAACA ACGTCGTGTT GATGATTCAA AACGTTGTTT
     1921 ACAATTATTA ACACGTAATA CACCAGAATT TTTTCGTCGT TATGTTACAA TGGATGAAAC
     1981 ATGGTTACAT CATTATACAC CTGAATCAAA TCGTCAATCG GCTGAATGGA CAGCGACAGG
     2041 TGAACCATCG CCAAAACGTG GAAAAACACA AAAATCAGCT GGCAAAGTAA TGGCATCAGT
     2101 TTTTTGGGAT GCGCATGGAA TTATTTTTAT TGATTATCTT GAAAAAGGAA AAACGATTAA
     2161 TAGTGATTAT TATATGGCGT TATTAGAACG TTTAAAAGTC GAAATTGCGG CAAAACGTCC
     2221 ACATATGAAA AAAAAAAAAG TTTTATTTCA TCAAGATAAT GCACCATGTC ACAAATCATT
     2281 AAGAACGATG GCAAAAATTC ATGAATTAGG CTTTGAATTA TTACCTCATC CACCATATTC
     2341 ACCAGATCTT GCACCATCAG ATTTTTTTTT ATTTTCAGAT CTTAAAAGAA TGCTAGCAGG
     2401 TAAAAAATTT GGCTGTAATG AAGAAGTTAT TGCAGAAACA GAAGCATATT TTGAAGCAAA
     2461 ACCAAAAGAA TATTATCAAA ATGGTATTAA AAAATTAGAA GGTCGTTATA ATCGTTGTAT
     2521 TGCTTTAGAA GGTAATTATG TTGAATAAGC TTGGAATCTC CTTCTCGCCT CTTTCGCTGA
     2581 ACACGAAAGC GAATCCGTTC AGCACACACT TTACGATATG GCGCAAAAAG TCCTCGGCTG
     2641 CGTGCCGGAA GTGAAAGACA TCCACCTCAC CATGCCCAAC AAGCATTGCC TGCTCGTGGA
     2701 CCTGTCCCGC TTCGGTCAGG ACAATCCCAA CGACTTTTCC GCTGCATAAC CCTGCTTCGG
     2761 GGTCATTATA GCGATTTTTT CGGTATATCC ATCCTTTTTC GCACGATATA CAGGATTTTG
     2821 CCAAAGGGTT CGTGTAGACT TTCCTTGGTG TATCCAACGG CGTCAGCCGG GCAGGATAGG
     2881 TGAAGTAGGC CCACCCGCGA GCGGGTGTTC CTTCTTCACT GTCCCTTATT CGCACCTGGC
     2941 GGTGCTCAAC GGGAATCCTG CTCTGCGAGG CTGGCCGTAC TCCTTCGGAG ACGAGACGAG
     3001 ACAGCCTGAG AATGGATGCG AGTAATGATA CAACAATAGC GTGCTGTTCG CACGCTAAGG
     3061 TCAGGCGGAA TGGCACTTCC TTATTCCAGA TGCGTGCGGA TTATGCATGA CTGGCCGTCG
     3121 TTTTACAACG TCGTGACTGG GAAAACCCTG GCGCTTGTGG TGGATCACAG TTATTGGAGA
     3181 CTTCCTTGGC CGTACGATGG GTTTTGTTTC AGGTATCTGG CACTTTTCGG GGAAATGTGC
     3241 GCGGAACCCC TATTTGTTTA TTTTTCTAAA TACATTCAAA TATGTATCCG CTCATGAGAC
     3301 AATAACCCTG ATAAATGCTT CAATAATATT GAAAAAGGAA GAGTATGAGT ATTCAACATT
     3361 TCCGTGTCGC CCTTATTCCC TTTTTTGCGG CATTTTGCCT TCCTGTTTTT GCTCACCCAG
     3421 AAACGCTGGT GAAAGTAAAA GATGCTGAAG ATCAGTTGGG TGCACGAGTG GGTTACATCG
     3481 AACTGGATCT CAACAGCGGT AAGATCCTTG AGAGTTTTCG CCCCGAAGAA CGTTTTCCAA
     3541 TGATGAGCAC TTTTAAAGTT CTGCTATGTG GCGCGGTATT ATCCCGTATT GACGCCGGGC
     3601 AAGAGCAACT CGGTCGCCGC ATACACTATT CTCAGAATGA CTTGGTTGAG TACTCACCAG
     3661 TCACAGAAAA GCATCTTACG GATGGCATGA CAGTAAGAGA ATTATGCAGT GCTGCCATAA
     3721 CCATGAGTGA TAACACTGCG GCCAACTTAC TTCTGACAAC GATCGGAGGA CCGAAGGAGC
     3781 TAACCGCTTT TTTGCACAAC ATGGGGGATC ATGTAACTCG CCTTGATCGT TGGGAACCGG
     3841 AGCTGAATGA AGCCATACCA AACGACGAGC GTGACACCAC GATGCCTGTA GCAATGGCAA
     3901 CAACGTTGCG CAAACTATTA ACTGGCGAAC TACTTACTCT AGCTTCCCGG CAACAATTAA
     3961 TAGACTGGAT GGAGGCGGAT AAAGTTGCAG GACCACTTCT GCGCTCGGCC CTTCCGGCTG
     4021 GCTGGTTTAT TGCTGATAAA TCTGGAGCCG GTGAGCGTGG CTCTCGCGGT ATCATTGCAG
     4081 CACTGGGGCC AGATGGTAAG CCCTCCCGTA TCGTAGTTAT CTACACGACG GGGAGTCAGG
     4141 CAACTATGGA TGAACGAAAT AGACAGATCG CTGAGATAGG TGCCTCACTG ATTAAGCATT
     4201 GGTAACTGTC AGACCAAGTT TACTCATATA TACTTTAGAT TGATTTAAAA CTTCATTTTT
     4261 AATTTAAAAG GATCTAGGTG AAGATCCTTG AATTGCCATT ATCAACAAGT TTGTACAAAA
     4321 AAGCAGGCTC CGAATTGGTA TCACGAGGAC GATTTGAAGC CCCCTACCCA TTTACGCTGA
     4381 CTTGACGGGA CGGCGGCTTT GTTGAATAGA GCGTCAGACC CCGTAGAAAA GATCAAAGGA
     4441 TCTTCGGCCG GCCGGCGCGC CGATCTGAAG ATCAGCAGTT CAACCTGTTG ATAGTACGTA
     4501 CTAAGCTCTC ATGTTTCACG TACTAAGCTC TCATGTTTAA CGTACTAAGC TCTCATGTTT
     4561 AACGAACTAA ACCCTCATGG CTAACGTACT AAGCTCTCAT GGCTAACGTA CTAAGCTCTC
     4621 ATGTTTCACG TACTAAGCTC TCATGTTTGA ACAATAAAAT TAATATAAAT CAGCAACTTA
     4681 AATAGCCTCT AAGGTTTTAA GTTTTATAAG AAAAAAAAGA ATATATAAGG CTTTTAAAGC
     4741 CTTTAAGGTT TAACGGTTGT GGACAACAAG CCAGGGATGT AACGCACTGA GAAGCCCTTA
     4801 GAGCCTCTCA AAGCAATTTT GAGTGACACA GGAACACTTA ACGGCTGACA TGGGGCGCGC
     4861 CCAGCTGTAA CGCCAGCAAC GCGGCCTTTT TACGGTTCCT GGCCTTTTGC TGGCCTTTTG
     4921 CTCACATGTT CTTTCCAGCG ACATATGCCA TACGCCGAAC TGAACTCCAC CTAATGTCTT
     4981 GGAGATTGTC GGATAGCGCG GAATAGGATT GTGCCCTCTG AGCGGATAAC AATTTCACAC
     5041 AGGAAACAGC TATGACCATG ACACATGCAT CCACCATCGC AGACTTATCA TCACTGAGCC
     5101 TCCACCTAGC CTATACAACA ATAGCGTGCG TGGTTAGCAC GCTAGGTGGA AGGGCTCGGA
     5161 GTTGTGGTAA TCTATGTATC CTGGGGTTAG CGTAACAGGT TGGATGATAA GTCCCCGGTC
     5221 TAGCCGACTG CGCAAAAGAC ATAATCGATT CACAAAAAAT AGGCACACGA AAAACAAGTT
     5281 AAGGGATGCA GTTTATGCAT CCCTTAACAA GCTTACTTAT TAAATAATTT ATAGCTATTG
     5341 AAAAGAGATA AGAATTGTTC AAAGCTAATA TTGTTTAAAT CGTCAATTCC TGCATGTTTT
     5401 AAGGAATTGT TAAATTGATT TTTTGTAAAT ATTTTCTTGT ATTCTTTGTT AACCCATTTC
     5461 ATAACGAAAT AATTATACTT TTGTTTATCT TTGTGTGATA TTCTTGATTT TTTTCTACTT
     5521 AATCTGATAA GTGAGCTATT CACTTTAGGT TTAGGATGAA AATATTCTCT TGGAACCATA
     5581 CTTAATATAG AAATATCAAC TTCTGCCATT AAAAGTAATG CCAATGAGCG TTTTGTATTT
     5641 AATAATCTTT TAGCAAACCC GTATTCCACG ATTAAATAAA TCTCATTAGC TATACTA
//
