# Supplementary material for: A genetic platform for a biocementation bacterium
Source: bioRxiv preprint, doi:10.64898/2025.12.05.692644, version 1 (2025-12-06)
Supplement: Plasmid Sequences [file 692644_file03.zip › Sporosarcina Plasmid Vectors/Transposon plasmids/pGLU_434.gb]

LOCUS       pGLU_434                5354 bp ds-DNA     circular     30-APR-2025
DEFINITION  .
FEATURES             Location/Qualifiers
     prokaryote p... complement(352..803)
                     /label="PermC"
                     /ApEinfo_revcolor="#faac61"
                     /ApEinfo_fwdcolor="#faac61"
     RBS             complement(473..483)
                     /label="bsRBS"
                     /ApEinfo_revcolor="#b7e6d7"
                     /ApEinfo_fwdcolor="#b7e6d7"
     misc_feature    804..833
                     /label="F primer binding"
                     /ApEinfo_revcolor="#d6b295"
                     /ApEinfo_fwdcolor="#d6b295"
     Primer site     804..833
                     /label="F-skpp-asm-15-mer-2x"
                     /ApEinfo_revcolor="#f58a5e"
                     /ApEinfo_fwdcolor="#f58a5e"
     Barcode         838..857
                     /label=">skpp-2-F sk20mer-22142"
                     /ApEinfo_revcolor="#faac61"
                     /ApEinfo_fwdcolor="#faac61"
     Barcode         838..857
                     /label="BC.0002"
                     /ApEinfo_revcolor="#c6c9d1"
                     /ApEinfo_fwdcolor="#c6c9d1"
     Primer site     881..910
                     /label="R-skpp-asm-15-mer-2x"
                     /ApEinfo_revcolor="#f58a5e"
                     /ApEinfo_fwdcolor="#f58a5e"
     misc_feature    complement(881..910)
                     /label="R primer binding"
                     /ApEinfo_revcolor="#d6b295"
                     /ApEinfo_fwdcolor="#d6b295"
     miscellaneous   911..940
                     /label="Himar_RE"
                     /ApEinfo_revcolor="#faac61"
                     /ApEinfo_fwdcolor="#faac61"
     miscellaneous   complement(911..940)
                     /label="Himar_LE"
                     /ApEinfo_revcolor="#faac61"
                     /ApEinfo_fwdcolor="#faac61"
     terminator      941..1001
                     /label="L3S2P21"
                     /ApEinfo_revcolor="#c6c9d1"
                     /ApEinfo_fwdcolor="#c6c9d1"
     Promoter        1002..1158
                     /label="p05190"
                     /ApEinfo_revcolor="#b1ff67"
                     /ApEinfo_fwdcolor="#b1ff67"
     CDS             1159..2205
                     /label="Himar.003"
                     /ApEinfo_revcolor="#ffef86"
                     /ApEinfo_fwdcolor="#ffef86"
     prokaryote t... 2210..2390
                     /label="TAmarelleT9"
                     /ApEinfo_revcolor="#f58a5e"
                     /ApEinfo_fwdcolor="#f58a5e"
     miscellaneous   2391..2636
                     /label="oriT"
                     /ApEinfo_revcolor="#84b0dc"
                     /ApEinfo_fwdcolor="#84b0dc"
     miscellaneous   complement(2645..2684)
                     /label="UNS1"
                     /ApEinfo_revcolor="#9eafd2"
                     /ApEinfo_fwdcolor="#9eafd2"
     prokaryote t... complement(2685..2714)
                     /label="L2U5H11"
                     /ApEinfo_revcolor="#f8d3a9"
                     /ApEinfo_fwdcolor="#f8d3a9"
     primer_bind     complement(2767..2783)
                     /label="M13 fwd"
                     /ApEinfo_revcolor="#d59687"
                     /ApEinfo_fwdcolor="#d59687"
     primer_bind     complement(2767..2784)
                     /label="M13-fwd"
                     /ApEinfo_revcolor="#85dae9"
                     /ApEinfo_fwdcolor="#85dae9"
     promoter        2897..3001
                     /label="Pamp"
                     /ApEinfo_revcolor="#faac61"
                     /ApEinfo_fwdcolor="#faac61"
     CDS             3002..3862
                     /label="AmpR"
                     /ApEinfo_revcolor="#f58a5e"
                     /ApEinfo_fwdcolor="#f58a5e"
     misc_recomb     3963..3983
                     /label="attB1"
                     /ApEinfo_revcolor="#c7b0e3"
                     /ApEinfo_fwdcolor="#c7b0e3"
     misc_feature    3963..3983
                     /label="Gateway recomb1"
                     /ApEinfo_revcolor="#f58a5e"
                     /ApEinfo_fwdcolor="#f58a5e"
     ORI             complement(4119..4507)
                     /label="R6K ORI"
                     /ApEinfo_revcolor="#f58a5e"
                     /ApEinfo_fwdcolor="#f58a5e"
     primer_bind     4697..4713
                     /label="M13 rev"
                     /ApEinfo_revcolor="#c7b0e3"
                     /ApEinfo_fwdcolor="#c7b0e3"
     primer_bind     4697..4717
                     /label="M13-rev"
                     /ApEinfo_revcolor="#85dae9"
                     /ApEinfo_fwdcolor="#85dae9"
     prokaryote p... complement(4770..4801)
                     /label="L2U8H11"
                     /ApEinfo_revcolor="#75c6a9"
                     /ApEinfo_fwdcolor="#75c6a9"
     miscellaneous   complement(4802..4841)
                     /label="UNSX"
                     /ApEinfo_revcolor="#9eafd2"
                     /ApEinfo_fwdcolor="#9eafd2"
     miscellaneous   4850..4879
                     /label="Himar_LE"
                     /ApEinfo_revcolor="#faac61"
                     /ApEinfo_fwdcolor="#faac61"
     miscellaneous   complement(4850..4879)
                     /label="Himar_RE"
                     /ApEinfo_revcolor="#faac61"
                     /ApEinfo_fwdcolor="#faac61"
     prokaryote t... complement(4880..4965)
                     /label="TermC"
                     /ApEinfo_revcolor="#f8d3a9"
                     /ApEinfo_fwdcolor="#f8d3a9"
ORIGIN
        1 TCAAAAACAA TTTTGCGTAT TATATCCGTA CTTATGTTAT AAGGTATATT ACCATATATT
       61 TTATAGGATT GGTTTTTAGG AAATTTAAAC TGCAATATAT CCTTGTTTAA AACTTGGAAA
      121 TTATCGTGAT CAACAAGTTT ATTTTCTGTA GTTTTGCATA ATTTATGGTC TATTTCAATG
      181 GCAGTTACGA AATTACACCT CTTTACTAAT TCAAGGGTAA AATGGCCTTT TCCTGAGCCG
      241 ATTTCAAAGA TATTATCATG TTCATTTAAT CTTATGTTTG TCATAATCTT GTCGATATTA
      301 TGCTTAGAAG TAATAAAGTT TTGACTGTGT TTTATATTTT TCTCGTTCAT TTATAACCCT
      361 CTTTAATTTG GTTATATGAA TTTTGCTTAT TAACGATTCA TTATAACCAC TTATTTTTTG
      421 TTTGGTTGAT AATGAACTGT GCTGATTACA AAAATACTAA AAATGCCCAT ATTTTTTCCT
      481 CCTTATAAAA TTAGTATAAT TATAGCACGA CCTCTGATAA ATATGAACAT GATGAGTGAT
      541 CGTTAAATTT ATACTGCAAT CGGATGCGAT TATTGAATAA AAGATATGAG AGATTTATCT
      601 AATTTCTTTT TTCTTGTAAA AAAAGAAAGT TCTTAAAGGT TTTATAGTTT TGGTCGTAGA
      661 GCACACGGTT TAACGACTTA ATTACGAAGT AAATAAGTCT AGTGTGTTAG ACTTTATGAA
      721 ATCTATATAC GTTTATATAT ATTTATTATC CGGAGGTGTA GCATGTCTCA TTCAATTTTG
      781 AGGGTTGCCA GAGTTAAAGG ATCGGGTCAC GCGTAGGACG CGTCGAGTAG GGTAATGCCC
      841 TTTAATCAGA TGCGTCGGCA nnnnnnnnnn nnnnnnnnnn GTTCCGCAGC CACACGCCGT
      901 GTGAAGCTGG TAGACCGGGG ACTTATCATC CAACCTGTTA CTCGGTACCA AATTCCAGAA
      961 AAGAGGCCTC CCGAAAGGGG GGCCTTTTTT CGTTTTGGTC CGAGGGATTG CACTTTTCAT
     1021 ACCATCATTG AGCCGGACTT TCCGGCTTTT TTCTATTTCA ACGATAAATT GGATTATCTA
     1081 GCCAATCCCC GGGTTTTCTT TAAATCCATT GGAATTTTGA TATAATGAAT AAAACATGAC
     1141 TTTATAGTGA GGTACATAAT GGAAAAAAAG GAATTTCGTG TACTAATAAA ATACTGCTTT
     1201 TTAAAGGGGA AAAACACCGT TGAAGCTAAA ACTTGGCTAG ATAACGAGTT TCCAGACTCG
     1261 GCGCCGGGGA AATCGACCAT AATTGATTGG TATGCTAAAT TCAAGCGTGG TGAAATGTCA
     1321 ACGGAGGACG GTGAACGTTC GGGGCGTCCA AAAGAGGTTG TAACAGACGA AAATATCAAA
     1381 AAAATCCACA AAATGATTCT AAACGACCGT AAAATGAAGC TAATCGAGAT AGCTGAGGCG
     1441 CTAAAGATAT CGAAGGAACG TGTAGGTCAT ATCATTCATC AGTATCTAGA TATGCGGAAG
     1501 CTATGCGCAA AATGGGTTCC ACGTGAGCTA ACCTTTGACC AGAAACAGAG GCGTGTAGAT
     1561 GATTCGAAGC GGTGCCTACA ATTACTAACT CGTAACACCC CCGAGTTTTT CCGTAGGTAT
     1621 GTTACCATGG ATGAAACCTG GCTACATCAC TACACTCCCG AGTCGAACAG GCAATCGGCC
     1681 GAGTGGACCG CAACAGGTGA ACCATCGCCA AAGCGTGGGA AGACTCAGAA GTCGGCCGGT
     1741 AAAGTCATGG CGTCGGTATT TTGGGATGCA CATGGGATAA TTTTTATCGA TTATCTAGAG
     1801 AAGGGGAAAA CAATCAATTC GGACTATTAT ATGGCACTAC TAGAGCGTCT AAAGGTGGAA
     1861 ATCGCAGCTA AACGGCCCCA CATGAAGAAG AAAAAAGTTC TATTCCACCA GGACAATGCT
     1921 CCATGTCACA AGTCGCTAAG GACGATGGCT AAAATTCATG AACTAGGTTT CGAACTACTA
     1981 CCCCACCCAC CATATTCGCC GGATTTAGCG CCCTCAGACT TTTTCCTATT CTCGGACCTA
     2041 AAAAGGATGC TAGCTGGGAA AAAATTTGGT TGTAACGAAG AGGTTATCGC GGAAACTGAG
     2101 GCGTATTTTG AGGCTAAACC AAAGGAGTAC TACCAGAACG GTATCAAAAA ACTAGAAGGT
     2161 CGTTATAACC GTTGCATCGC CCTAGAAGGG AATTATGTAG AATAAGCTTG GAATCTCCTT
     2221 CTCGCCTCTT TCGCTGAACA CGAAAGCGAA TCCGTTCAGC ACACACTTTA CGATATGGCG
     2281 CAAAAAGTCC TCGGCTGCGT GCCGGAAGTG AAAGACATCC ACCTCACCAT GCCCAACAAG
     2341 CATTGCCTGC TCGTGGACCT GTCCCGCTTC GGTCAGGACA ATCCCAACGA CTTTTCCGCT
     2401 GCATAACCCT GCTTCGGGGT CATTATAGCG ATTTTTTCGG TATATCCATC CTTTTTCGCA
     2461 CGATATACAG GATTTTGCCA AAGGGTTCGT GTAGACTTTC CTTGGTGTAT CCAACGGCGT
     2521 CAGCCGGGCA GGATAGGTGA AGTAGGCCCA CCCGCGAGCG GGTGTTCCTT CTTCACTGTC
     2581 CCTTATTCGC ACCTGGCGGT GCTCAACGGG AATCCTGCTC TGCGAGGCTG GCCGTACTCC
     2641 TTCGGAGACG AGACGAGACA GCCTGAGAAT GGATGCGAGT AATGATACAA CAATAGCGTG
     2701 CTGTTCGCAC GCTAAGGTCA GGCGGAATGG CACTTCCTTA TTCCAGATGC GTGCGGATTA
     2761 TGCATGACTG GCCGTCGTTT TACAACGTCG TGACTGGGAA AACCCTGGCG CTTGTGGTGG
     2821 ATCACAGTTA TTGGAGACTT CCTTGGCCGT ACGATGGGTT TTGTTTCAGG TATCTGGCAC
     2881 TTTTCGGGGA AATGTGCGCG GAACCCCTAT TTGTTTATTT TTCTAAATAC ATTCAAATAT
     2941 GTATCCGCTC ATGAGACAAT AACCCTGATA AATGCTTCAA TAATATTGAA AAAGGAAGAG
     3001 TATGAGTATT CAACATTTCC GTGTCGCCCT TATTCCCTTT TTTGCGGCAT TTTGCCTTCC
     3061 TGTTTTTGCT CACCCAGAAA CGCTGGTGAA AGTAAAAGAT GCTGAAGATC AGTTGGGTGC
     3121 ACGAGTGGGT TACATCGAAC TGGATCTCAA CAGCGGTAAG ATCCTTGAGA GTTTTCGCCC
     3181 CGAAGAACGT TTTCCAATGA TGAGCACTTT TAAAGTTCTG CTATGTGGCG CGGTATTATC
     3241 CCGTATTGAC GCCGGGCAAG AGCAACTCGG TCGCCGCATA CACTATTCTC AGAATGACTT
     3301 GGTTGAGTAC TCACCAGTCA CAGAAAAGCA TCTTACGGAT GGCATGACAG TAAGAGAATT
     3361 ATGCAGTGCT GCCATAACCA TGAGTGATAA CACTGCGGCC AACTTACTTC TGACAACGAT
     3421 CGGAGGACCG AAGGAGCTAA CCGCTTTTTT GCACAACATG GGGGATCATG TAACTCGCCT
     3481 TGATCGTTGG GAACCGGAGC TGAATGAAGC CATACCAAAC GACGAGCGTG ACACCACGAT
     3541 GCCTGTAGCA ATGGCAACAA CGTTGCGCAA ACTATTAACT GGCGAACTAC TTACTCTAGC
     3601 TTCCCGGCAA CAATTAATAG ACTGGATGGA GGCGGATAAA GTTGCAGGAC CACTTCTGCG
     3661 CTCGGCCCTT CCGGCTGGCT GGTTTATTGC TGATAAATCT GGAGCCGGTG AGCGTGGCTC
     3721 TCGCGGTATC ATTGCAGCAC TGGGGCCAGA TGGTAAGCCC TCCCGTATCG TAGTTATCTA
     3781 CACGACGGGG AGTCAGGCAA CTATGGATGA ACGAAATAGA CAGATCGCTG AGATAGGTGC
     3841 CTCACTGATT AAGCATTGGT AACTGTCAGA CCAAGTTTAC TCATATATAC TTTAGATTGA
     3901 TTTAAAACTT CATTTTTAAT TTAAAAGGAT CTAGGTGAAG ATCCTTGAAT TGCCATTATC
     3961 AACAAGTTTG TACAAAAAAG CAGGCTCCGA ATTGGTATCA CGAGGACGAT TTGAAGCCCC
     4021 CTACCCATTT ACGCTGACTT GACGGGACGG CGGCTTTGTT GAATAGAGCG TCAGACCCCG
     4081 TAGAAAAGAT CAAAGGATCT TCGGCCGGCC GGCGCGCCGA TCTGAAGATC AGCAGTTCAA
     4141 CCTGTTGATA GTACGTACTA AGCTCTCATG TTTCACGTAC TAAGCTCTCA TGTTTAACGT
     4201 ACTAAGCTCT CATGTTTAAC GAACTAAACC CTCATGGCTA ACGTACTAAG CTCTCATGGC
     4261 TAACGTACTA AGCTCTCATG TTTCACGTAC TAAGCTCTCA TGTTTGAACA ATAAAATTAA
     4321 TATAAATCAG CAACTTAAAT AGCCTCTAAG GTTTTAAGTT TTATAAGAAA AAAAAGAATA
     4381 TATAAGGCTT TTAAAGCCTT TAAGGTTTAA CGGTTGTGGA CAACAAGCCA GGGATGTAAC
     4441 GCACTGAGAA GCCCTTAGAG CCTCTCAAAG CAATTTTGAG TGACACAGGA ACACTTAACG
     4501 GCTGACATGG GGCGCGCCCA GCTGTAACGC CAGCAACGCG GCCTTTTTAC GGTTCCTGGC
     4561 CTTTTGCTGG CCTTTTGCTC ACATGTTCTT TCCAGCGACA TATGCCATAC GCCGAACTGA
     4621 ACTCCACCTA ATGTCTTGGA GATTGTCGGA TAGCGCGGAA TAGGATTGTG CCCTCTGAGC
     4681 GGATAACAAT TTCACACAGG AAACAGCTAT GACCATGACA CATGCATCCA CCATCGCAGA
     4741 CTTATCATCA CTGAGCCTCC ACCTAGCCTA TACAACAATA GCGTGCGTGG TTAGCACGCT
     4801 AGGTGGAAGG GCTCGGAGTT GTGGTAATCT ATGTATCCTG GGGTTAGCGT AACAGGTTGG
     4861 ATGATAAGTC CCCGGTCTAG CCGACTGCGC AAAAGACATA ATCGATTCAC AAAAAATAGG
     4921 CACACGAAAA ACAAGTTAAG GGATGCAGTT TATGCATCCC TTAACAAGCT TACTTATTAA
     4981 ATAATTTATA GCTATTGAAA AGAGATAAGA ATTGTTCAAA GCTAATATTG TTTAAATCGT
     5041 CAATTCCTGC ATGTTTTAAG GAATTGTTAA ATTGATTTTT TGTAAATATT TTCTTGTATT
     5101 CTTTGTTAAC CCATTTCATA ACGAAATAAT TATACTTTTG TTTATCTTTG TGTGATATTC
     5161 TTGATTTTTT TCTACTTAAT CTGATAAGTG AGCTATTCAC TTTAGGTTTA GGATGAAAAT
     5221 ATTCTCTTGG AACCATACTT AATATAGAAA TATCAACTTC TGCCATTAAA AGTAATGCCA
     5281 ATGAGCGTTT TGTATTTAAT AATCTTTTAG CAAACCCGTA TTCCACGATT AAATAAATCT
     5341 CATTAGCTAT ACTA
//
