# Supplementary material for: A genetic platform for a biocementation bacterium
Source: bioRxiv preprint, doi:10.64898/2025.12.05.692644, version 1 (2025-12-06)
Supplement: Plasmid Sequences [file 692644_file03.zip › Sporosarcina Plasmid Vectors/Transposon plasmids/pGLU_389.gb]

LOCUS       pGLU_389                6418 bp ds-DNA     circular     28-APR-2025
DEFINITION  .
FEATURES             Location/Qualifiers
     prokaryote t... 388..477
                     /label="ECK120029600"
                     /ApEinfo_revcolor="#f8d3a9"
                     /ApEinfo_fwdcolor="#f8d3a9"
     CDS             486..1916
                     /label="Tn5.002"
                     /ApEinfo_revcolor="#ffef86"
                     /ApEinfo_fwdcolor="#ffef86"
     prokaryote t... 1921..2101
                     /label="TAmarelleT9"
                     /ApEinfo_revcolor="#f58a5e"
                     /ApEinfo_fwdcolor="#f58a5e"
     miscellaneous   2102..2347
                     /label="oriT"
                     /ApEinfo_revcolor="#84b0dc"
                     /ApEinfo_fwdcolor="#84b0dc"
     miscellaneous   complement(2356..2395)
                     /label="UNS1"
                     /ApEinfo_revcolor="#9eafd2"
                     /ApEinfo_fwdcolor="#9eafd2"
     prokaryote t... complement(2396..2425)
                     /label="L2U5H11"
                     /ApEinfo_revcolor="#f8d3a9"
                     /ApEinfo_fwdcolor="#f8d3a9"
     primer_bind     complement(2478..2494)
                     /label="M13 fwd"
                     /ApEinfo_revcolor="#d59687"
                     /ApEinfo_fwdcolor="#d59687"
     primer          complement(2487..2509)
                     /label="M13/pUC Forward"
                     /note="sequence: CCCAGTCACGACGTTGTAAAACG"
                     /ApEinfo_revcolor="#84b0dc"
                     /ApEinfo_fwdcolor="#84b0dc"
     promoter        2608..2712
                     /label="Pamp"
                     /ApEinfo_revcolor="#faac61"
                     /ApEinfo_fwdcolor="#faac61"
     CDS             2713..3573
                     /label="AmpR"
                     /ApEinfo_revcolor="#f58a5e"
                     /ApEinfo_fwdcolor="#f58a5e"
     ORI             complement(3830..4218)
                     /label="R6K ORI"
                     /ApEinfo_revcolor="#f58a5e"
                     /ApEinfo_fwdcolor="#f58a5e"
     primer          4389..4411
                     /label="M13/pUC Reverse"
                     /note="sequence: AGCGGATAACAATTTCACACAGG"
                     /ApEinfo_revcolor="#84b0dc"
                     /ApEinfo_fwdcolor="#84b0dc"
     primer_bind     4408..4424
                     /label="M13 rev"
                     /ApEinfo_revcolor="#c7b0e3"
                     /ApEinfo_fwdcolor="#c7b0e3"
     prokaryote p... complement(4481..4512)
                     /label="L2U8H11"
                     /ApEinfo_revcolor="#75c6a9"
                     /ApEinfo_fwdcolor="#75c6a9"
     miscellaneous   complement(4513..4552)
                     /label="UNSX"
                     /ApEinfo_revcolor="#9eafd2"
                     /ApEinfo_fwdcolor="#9eafd2"
     miscellaneous   complement(4561..4579)
                     /label="Tn5_RE"
                     /ApEinfo_revcolor="#c6c9d1"
                     /ApEinfo_fwdcolor="#c6c9d1"
     prokaryote t... complement(4580..4665)
                     /label="TermC"
                     /ApEinfo_revcolor="#f8d3a9"
                     /ApEinfo_fwdcolor="#f8d3a9"
     CDS             complement(4670..5404)
                     /label="ermC"
                     /ApEinfo_revcolor="#ffef86"
                     /ApEinfo_fwdcolor="#ffef86"
     primer          5405..5449
                     /label="oLO.223"
                     /note="sequence: ATGCTCTTCACATTATAACCCTCTTTAATTTGGTTATATGAATTTTGCTTATTAACG"
                     /ApEinfo_revcolor="#85dae9"
                     /ApEinfo_fwdcolor="#85dae9"
     prokaryote p... complement(5406..5857)
                     /label="PermC"
                     /ApEinfo_revcolor="#faac61"
                     /ApEinfo_fwdcolor="#faac61"
     primer          complement(5827..5886)
                     /label="oLO.225"
                     /note="sequence: CCCTACTCGACGCGTCCTACGCGTGACCCGATCCTTTAACTCTGGCAACCCTCAAAATTG"
                     /ApEinfo_revcolor="#85dae9"
                     /ApEinfo_fwdcolor="#85dae9"
     misc_feature    5858..5887
                     /label="F primer binding"
                     /ApEinfo_revcolor="#c7b0e3"
                     /ApEinfo_fwdcolor="#c7b0e3"
     primer          5887..5934
                     /label="oLO.232"
                     /note="sequence: TAATGGTACATGAAACGATGGACGGGCATGAAGAGCGAAAGTGAAACG"
                     /ApEinfo_revcolor="#85dae9"
                     /ApEinfo_fwdcolor="#85dae9"
     Barcode         5892..5911
                     /label="BC.0007"
                     /ApEinfo_revcolor="#c6c9d1"
                     /ApEinfo_fwdcolor="#c6c9d1"
     prokaryote p... 5923..6052
                     /label="BBa_J72163 GlpT Promoter"
                     /ApEinfo_revcolor="#75c6a9"
                     /ApEinfo_fwdcolor="#75c6a9"
     RBS             6053..6088
                     /label="sfGFP Ribosome Binding Site"
                     /ApEinfo_revcolor="#b7e6d7"
                     /ApEinfo_fwdcolor="#b7e6d7"
     CDS             6089..387
                     /label="sfGFP"
                     /ApEinfo_revcolor="#ffef86"
                     /ApEinfo_fwdcolor="#ffef86"
ORIGIN
        1 GAAGTGAAAT TTGAAGGCGA TACCCTGGTA AACCGCATTG AGCTGAAAGG CATTGACTTT
       61 AAAGAGGACG GCAATATCCT GGGCCATAAG CTGGAATACA ATTTTAACAG CCACAATGTT
      121 TACATCACCG CCGATAAACA AAAAAATGGC ATTAAAGCGA ATTTTAAAAT TCGCCACAAC
      181 GTGGAGGATG GCAGCGTGCA GCTGGCTGAT CACTACCAGC AAAACACTCC AATCGGTGAT
      241 GGTCCTGTTC TGCTGCCAGA CAATCACTAT CTGAGCACGC AAAGCGTTCT GTCTAAAGAT
      301 CCGAACGAGA AACGCGATCA TATGGTTCTG CTGGAGTTCG TAACCGCAGC GGGCATCACG
      361 CATGGTATGG ATGAACTGTA CAAATGATTC AGCCAAAAAA CTTAAGACCG CCGGTCTTGT
      421 CCACTACCTT GCAGTAATGC GGTGGACAGG ATCGGCGGTT TTCTTTTCTC TTCTCAAGCT
      481 CTTCAATGAT TACATCAGCA TTACATCGTG CAGCAGATTG GGCAAAATCA GTTTTTTCAT
      541 CAGCAGCATT AGGTGATCCA CGTCGTACAG CACGTTTAGT TAATGTTGCA GCACAATTAG
      601 CAAAATATTC AGGTAAATCA ATTACAATTT CATCAGAAGG TTCAAAAGCA ATGCAAGAAG
      661 GTGCATATCG TTTTATTCGT AATCCAAATG TTTCAGCAGA AGCAATTCGT AAAGCAGGTG
      721 CAATGCAAAC AGTTAAATTA GCACAAGAAT TTCCAGAATT ATTAGCAATT GAAGATACAA
      781 CATCATTATC ATATCGTCAT CAAGTTGCAG AAGAATTAGG TAAATTAGGT TCAATTCAAG
      841 ATAAATCACG TGGTTGGTGG GTTCATTCAG TTTTATTATT AGAAGCAACA ACATTTCGTA
      901 CAGTTGGTTT ATTACATCAA GAATGGTGGA TGCGTCCAGA TGATCCAGCA GATGCAGATG
      961 AAAAAGAATC AGGTAAATGG TTAGCAGCAG CAGCAACATC ACGTTTACGT ATGGGTTCAA
     1021 TGATGTCAAA TGTTATTGCA GTTTGTGATC GTGAAGCAGA TATTCATGCA TATTTACAAG
     1081 ATAAATTAGC ACATAATGAA CGTTTTGTTG TTCGTTCAAA ACATCCACGT AAAGATGTTG
     1141 AATCAGGTTT ATATTTATAT GATCATTTAA AAAATCAACC AGAATTAGGT GGTTATCAAA
     1201 TTTCAATTCC ACAAAAAGGT GTTGTTGATA AACGTGGTAA ACGTAAAAAT CGTCCAGCAC
     1261 GTAAAGCATC ATTATCATTA CGTTCAGGTC GTATTACATT AAAACAAGGT AATATTACAT
     1321 TAAATGCAGT TTTAGCAGAA GAAATTAATC CACCAAAAGG TGAAACACCA TTAAAATGGT
     1381 TATTATTAAC ATCAGAACCA GTTGAATCAT TAGCACAAGC ATTACGTGTT ATTGATATTT
     1441 ATACACATCG TTGGCGTATT GAAGAATTTC ATAAAGCATG GAAAACAGGT GCAGGTGCAG
     1501 AACGTCAACG TATGGAAGAA CCAGATAATT TAGAACGTAT GGTTTCAATT TTATCATTTG
     1561 TTGCAGTTCG TTTATTACAA TTACGTGAAT CATTTACACC ACCACAAGCA TTACGTGCAC
     1621 AAGGTTTATT AAAAGAAGCA GAACATGTTG AATCACAATC AGCAGAAACA GTTTTAACAC
     1681 CAGATGAATG TCAATTATTA GGTTATTTAG ATAAAGGTAA ACGTAAACGT AAAGAAAAAG
     1741 CAGGTTCATT ACAATGGGCA TATATGGCAA TTGCACGTTT AGGTGGTTTT ATGGATTCAA
     1801 AACGTACAGG TATTGCATCA TGGGGTGCAT TATGGGAAGG TTGGGAAGCA TTACAATCAA
     1861 AATTAGATGG TTTTTTAGCA GCAAAAGATT TAATGGCACA AGGTATTAAA ATTTAAGCTT
     1921 GGAATCTCCT TCTCGCCTCT TTCGCTGAAC ACGAAAGCGA ATCCGTTCAG CACACACTTT
     1981 ACGATATGGC GCAAAAAGTC CTCGGCTGCG TGCCGGAAGT GAAAGACATC CACCTCACCA
     2041 TGCCCAACAA GCATTGCCTG CTCGTGGACC TGTCCCGCTT CGGTCAGGAC AATCCCAACG
     2101 ACTTTTCCGC TGCATAACCC TGCTTCGGGG TCATTATAGC GATTTTTTCG GTATATCCAT
     2161 CCTTTTTCGC ACGATATACA GGATTTTGCC AAAGGGTTCG TGTAGACTTT CCTTGGTGTA
     2221 TCCAACGGCG TCAGCCGGGC AGGATAGGTG AAGTAGGCCC ACCCGCGAGC GGGTGTTCCT
     2281 TCTTCACTGT CCCTTATTCG CACCTGGCGG TGCTCAACGG GAATCCTGCT CTGCGAGGCT
     2341 GGCCGTACTC CTTCGGAGAC GAGACGAGAC AGCCTGAGAA TGGATGCGAG TAATGATACA
     2401 ACAATAGCGT GCTGTTCGCA CGCTAAGGTC AGGCGGAATG GCACTTCCTT ATTCCAGATG
     2461 CGTGCGGATT ATGCATGACT GGCCGTCGTT TTACAACGTC GTGACTGGGA AAACCCTGGC
     2521 GCTTGTGGTG GATCACAGTT ATTGGAGACT TCCTTGGCCG TACGATGGGT TTTGTTTCAG
     2581 GTATCTGGCA CTTTTCGGGG AAATGTGCGC GGAACCCCTA TTTGTTTATT TTTCTAAATA
     2641 CATTCAAATA TGTATCCGCT CATGAGACAA TAACCCTGAT AAATGCTTCA ATAATATTGA
     2701 AAAAGGAAGA GTATGAGTAT TCAACATTTC CGTGTCGCCC TTATTCCCTT TTTTGCGGCA
     2761 TTTTGCCTTC CTGTTTTTGC TCACCCAGAA ACGCTGGTGA AAGTAAAAGA TGCTGAAGAT
     2821 CAGTTGGGTG CACGAGTGGG TTACATCGAA CTGGATCTCA ACAGCGGTAA GATCCTTGAG
     2881 AGTTTTCGCC CCGAAGAACG TTTTCCAATG ATGAGCACTT TTAAAGTTCT GCTATGTGGC
     2941 GCGGTATTAT CCCGTATTGA CGCCGGGCAA GAGCAACTCG GTCGCCGCAT ACACTATTCT
     3001 CAGAATGACT TGGTTGAGTA CTCACCAGTC ACAGAAAAGC ATCTTACGGA TGGCATGACA
     3061 GTAAGAGAAT TATGCAGTGC TGCCATAACC ATGAGTGATA ACACTGCGGC CAACTTACTT
     3121 CTGACAACGA TCGGAGGACC GAAGGAGCTA ACCGCTTTTT TGCACAACAT GGGGGATCAT
     3181 GTAACTCGCC TTGATCGTTG GGAACCGGAG CTGAATGAAG CCATACCAAA CGACGAGCGT
     3241 GACACCACGA TGCCTGTAGC AATGGCAACA ACGTTGCGCA AACTATTAAC TGGCGAACTA
     3301 CTTACTCTAG CTTCCCGGCA ACAATTAATA GACTGGATGG AGGCGGATAA AGTTGCAGGA
     3361 CCACTTCTGC GCTCGGCCCT TCCGGCTGGC TGGTTTATTG CTGATAAATC TGGAGCCGGT
     3421 GAGCGTGGCT CTCGCGGTAT CATTGCAGCA CTGGGGCCAG ATGGTAAGCC CTCCCGTATC
     3481 GTAGTTATCT ACACGACGGG GAGTCAGGCA ACTATGGATG AACGAAATAG ACAGATCGCT
     3541 GAGATAGGTG CCTCACTGAT TAAGCATTGG TAACTGTCAG ACCAAGTTTA CTCATATATA
     3601 CTTTAGATTG ATTTAAAACT TCATTTTTAA TTTAAAAGGA TCTAGGTGAA GATCCTTGAA
     3661 TTGCCATTAT CAACAAGTTT GTACAAAAAA GCAGGCTCCG AATTGGTATC ACGAGGACGA
     3721 TTTGAAGCCC CCTACCCATT TACGCTGACT TGACGGGACG GCGGCTTTGT TGAATAGAGC
     3781 GTCAGACCCC GTAGAAAAGA TCAAAGGATC TTCGGCCGGC CGGCGCGCCG ATCTGAAGAT
     3841 CAGCAGTTCA ACCTGTTGAT AGTACGTACT AAGCTCTCAT GTTTCACGTA CTAAGCTCTC
     3901 ATGTTTAACG TACTAAGCTC TCATGTTTAA CGAACTAAAC CCTCATGGCT AACGTACTAA
     3961 GCTCTCATGG CTAACGTACT AAGCTCTCAT GTTTCACGTA CTAAGCTCTC ATGTTTGAAC
     4021 AATAAAATTA ATATAAATCA GCAACTTAAA TAGCCTCTAA GGTTTTAAGT TTTATAAGAA
     4081 AAAAAAGAAT ATATAAGGCT TTTAAAGCCT TTAAGGTTTA ACGGTTGTGG ACAACAAGCC
     4141 AGGGATGTAA CGCACTGAGA AGCCCTTAGA GCCTCTCAAA GCAATTTTGA GTGACACAGG
     4201 AACACTTAAC GGCTGACATG GGGCGCGCCC AGCTGTAACG CCAGCAACGC GGCCTTTTTA
     4261 CGGTTCCTGG CCTTTTGCTG GCCTTTTGCT CACATGTTCT TTCCAGCGAC ATATGCCATA
     4321 CGCCGAACTG AACTCCACCT AATGTCTTGG AGATTGTCGG ATAGCGCGGA ATAGGATTGT
     4381 GCCCTCTGAG CGGATAACAA TTTCACACAG GAAACAGCTA TGACCATGAC ACATGCATCC
     4441 ACCATCGCAG ACTTATCATC ACTGAGCCTC CACCTAGCCT ATACAACAAT AGCGTGCGTG
     4501 GTTAGCACGC TAGGTGGAAG GGCTCGGAGT TGTGGTAATC TATGTATCCT GGGGTTAGCG
     4561 CTGTCTCTTA TACACATCTG CCGACTGCGC AAAAGACATA ATCGATTCAC AAAAAATAGG
     4621 CACACGAAAA ACAAGTTAAG GGATGCAGTT TATGCATCCC TTAACAAGCT TACTTATTAA
     4681 ATAATTTATA GCTATTGAAA AGAGATAAGA ATTGTTCAAA GCTAATATTG TTTAAATCGT
     4741 CAATTCCTGC ATGTTTTAAG GAATTGTTAA ATTGATTTTT TGTAAATATT TTCTTGTATT
     4801 CTTTGTTAAC CCATTTCATA ACGAAATAAT TATACTTTTG TTTATCTTTG TGTGATATTC
     4861 TTGATTTTTT TCTACTTAAT CTGATAAGTG AGCTATTCAC TTTAGGTTTA GGATGAAAAT
     4921 ATTCTCTTGG AACCATACTT AATATAGAAA TATCAACTTC TGCCATTAAA AGTAATGCCA
     4981 ATGAGCGTTT TGTATTTAAT AATCTTTTAG CAAACCCGTA TTCCACGATT AAATAAATCT
     5041 CATTAGCTAT ACTATCAAAA ACAATTTTGC GTATTATATC CGTACTTATG TTATAAGGTA
     5101 TATTACCATA TATTTTATAG GATTGGTTTT TAGGAAATTT AAACTGCAAT ATATCCTTGT
     5161 TTAAAACTTG GAAATTATCG TGATCAACAA GTTTATTTTC TGTAGTTTTG CATAATTTAT
     5221 GGTCTATTTC AATGGCAGTT ACGAAATTAC ACCTCTTTAC TAATTCAAGG GTAAAATGGC
     5281 CTTTTCCTGA GCCGATTTCA AAGATATTAT CATGTTCATT TAATCTTATG TTTGTCATAA
     5341 TCTTGTCGAT ATTATGCTTA GAAGTAATAA AGTTTTGACT GTGTTTTATA TTTTTCTCGT
     5401 TCATTTATAA CCCTCTTTAA TTTGGTTATA TGAATTTTGC TTATTAACGA TTCATTATAA
     5461 CCACTTATTT TTTGTTTGGT TGATAATGAA CTGTGCTGAT TACAAAAATA CTAAAAATGC
     5521 CCATATTTTT TCCTCCTTAT AAAATTAGTA TAATTATAGC ACGACCTCTG ATAAATATGA
     5581 ACATGATGAG TGATCGTTAA ATTTATACTG CAATCGGATG CGATTATTGA ATAAAAGATA
     5641 TGAGAGATTT ATCTAATTTC TTTTTTCTTG TAAAAAAAGA AAGTTCTTAA AGGTTTTATA
     5701 GTTTTGGTCG TAGAGCACAC GGTTTAACGA CTTAATTACG AAGTAAATAA GTCTAGTGTG
     5761 TTAGACTTTA TGAAATCTAT ATACGTTTAT ATATATTTAT TATCCGGAGG TGTAGCATGT
     5821 CTCATTCAAT TTTGAGGGTT GCCAGAGTTA AAGGATCGGG TCACGCGTAG GACGCGTCGA
     5881 GTAGGGTAAT GGTACATGAA ACGATGGACG GGCATGAAGA GCGAAAGTGA AACGTGATTT
     5941 CATGCGTCAT TTTGAACATT TTGTAAATCT TATTTAATAA TGTGTGCGGC AATTCACATT
     6001 TAATTTATGA ATGTTTTCTT AACATCGCGG CAACTCAAGA AACGGCAGGT TCGGATCTTA
     6061 GCTACTAGAG AAAGAGGAGA AATACTAGAT GCGTAAAGGC GAAGAACTGT TCACTGGTGT
     6121 CGTCCCTATT CTGGTGGAAC TGGATGGTGA TGTCAACGGT CATAAGTTTT CCGTGCGTGG
     6181 CGAGGGTGAA GGTGACGCAA CTAATGGTAA ACTGACGCTG AAGTTCATCT GTACTACTGG
     6241 TAAACTGCCG GTTCCTTGGC CGACTCTGGT AACGACGCTG ACTTATGGTG TTCAGTGCTT
     6301 TGCTCGTTAT CCGGACCATA TGAAGCAGCA TGACTTCTTC AAGTCCGCCA TGCCGGAAGG
     6361 CTATGTGCAG GAACGCACGA TTTCCTTTAA GGATGACGGC ACGTACAAAA CGCGTGCG
//
