# Supplementary material for: A genetic platform for a biocementation bacterium
Source: bioRxiv preprint, doi:10.64898/2025.12.05.692644, version 1 (2025-12-06)
Supplement: Plasmid Sequences [file 692644_file03.zip › Sporosarcina Plasmid Vectors/Transposon plasmids/pGLU_489.gb]

LOCUS       pGLU_489                5708 bp ds-DNA     circular     04-JUN-2025
DEFINITION  .
FEATURES             Location/Qualifiers
     CDS             1..1431
                     /label="Tn5.003"
                     /ApEinfo_revcolor="#ffef86"
                     /ApEinfo_fwdcolor="#ffef86"
     prokaryote t... 1436..1616
                     /label="TAmarelleT9"
                     /ApEinfo_revcolor="#f58a5e"
                     /ApEinfo_fwdcolor="#f58a5e"
     miscellaneous   1617..1862
                     /label="oriT"
                     /ApEinfo_revcolor="#84b0dc"
                     /ApEinfo_fwdcolor="#84b0dc"
     miscellaneous   complement(1871..1910)
                     /label="UNS1"
                     /ApEinfo_revcolor="#9eafd2"
                     /ApEinfo_fwdcolor="#9eafd2"
     prokaryote t... complement(1911..1940)
                     /label="L2U5H11"
                     /ApEinfo_revcolor="#f8d3a9"
                     /ApEinfo_fwdcolor="#f8d3a9"
     primer_bind     complement(1993..2009)
                     /label="M13 fwd"
                     /ApEinfo_revcolor="#d59687"
                     /ApEinfo_fwdcolor="#d59687"
     primer_bind     complement(1993..2010)
                     /label="M13-fwd"
                     /ApEinfo_revcolor="#85dae9"
                     /ApEinfo_fwdcolor="#85dae9"
     promoter        2123..2227
                     /label="Pamp"
                     /ApEinfo_revcolor="#faac61"
                     /ApEinfo_fwdcolor="#faac61"
     CDS             2228..3088
                     /label="AmpR"
                     /ApEinfo_revcolor="#f58a5e"
                     /ApEinfo_fwdcolor="#f58a5e"
     misc_recomb     3189..3209
                     /label="attB1"
                     /ApEinfo_revcolor="#c7b0e3"
                     /ApEinfo_fwdcolor="#c7b0e3"
     misc_feature    3189..3209
                     /label="Gateway recomb1"
                     /ApEinfo_revcolor="#f58a5e"
                     /ApEinfo_fwdcolor="#f58a5e"
     ORI             complement(3345..3733)
                     /label="R6K ORI"
                     /ApEinfo_revcolor="#f58a5e"
                     /ApEinfo_fwdcolor="#f58a5e"
     primer_bind     3923..3939
                     /label="M13 rev"
                     /ApEinfo_revcolor="#c7b0e3"
                     /ApEinfo_fwdcolor="#c7b0e3"
     primer_bind     3923..3943
                     /label="M13-rev"
                     /ApEinfo_revcolor="#85dae9"
                     /ApEinfo_fwdcolor="#85dae9"
     prokaryote p... complement(3996..4027)
                     /label="L2U8H11"
                     /ApEinfo_revcolor="#75c6a9"
                     /ApEinfo_fwdcolor="#75c6a9"
     miscellaneous   complement(4028..4067)
                     /label="UNSX"
                     /ApEinfo_revcolor="#9eafd2"
                     /ApEinfo_fwdcolor="#9eafd2"
     miscellaneous   4076..4094
                     /label="Tn5_LE"
                     /ApEinfo_revcolor="#faac61"
                     /ApEinfo_fwdcolor="#faac61"
     miscellaneous   complement(4076..4094)
                     /label="Tn5_RE"
                     /ApEinfo_revcolor="#faac61"
                     /ApEinfo_fwdcolor="#faac61"
     prokaryote t... complement(4095..4180)
                     /label="TermC"
                     /ApEinfo_revcolor="#f8d3a9"
                     /ApEinfo_fwdcolor="#f8d3a9"
     misc_feature    complement(4185..4919)
                     /label="ermC"
                     /ApEinfo_revcolor="#faac61"
                     /ApEinfo_fwdcolor="#faac61"
     prokaryote p... complement(4921..5372)
                     /label="PermC"
                     /ApEinfo_revcolor="#faac61"
                     /ApEinfo_fwdcolor="#faac61"
     RBS             complement(5042..5052)
                     /label="bsRBS"
                     /ApEinfo_revcolor="#b7e6d7"
                     /ApEinfo_fwdcolor="#b7e6d7"
     Primer site     5373..5402
                     /label="F-skpp-asm-15-mer-2x"
                     /ApEinfo_revcolor="#f58a5e"
                     /ApEinfo_fwdcolor="#f58a5e"
     misc_feature    5373..5402
                     /label="F primer binding"
                     /ApEinfo_revcolor="#d6b295"
                     /ApEinfo_fwdcolor="#d6b295"
     Barcode         5407..5426
                     /label=">skpp-8-F sk20mer-88693"
                     /ApEinfo_revcolor="#faac61"
                     /ApEinfo_fwdcolor="#faac61"
     Barcode         5407..5426
                     /label="BC.0008"
                     /ApEinfo_revcolor="#c6c9d1"
                     /ApEinfo_fwdcolor="#c6c9d1"
     Primer site     5450..5479
                     /label="R-skpp-asm-15-mer-2x"
                     /ApEinfo_revcolor="#f58a5e"
                     /ApEinfo_fwdcolor="#f58a5e"
     misc_feature    complement(5450..5479)
                     /label="R primer binding"
                     /ApEinfo_revcolor="#d6b295"
                     /ApEinfo_fwdcolor="#d6b295"
     miscellaneous   5480..5498
                     /label="Tn5_RE"
                     /ApEinfo_revcolor="#faac61"
                     /ApEinfo_fwdcolor="#faac61"
     miscellaneous   complement(5480..5498)
                     /label="Tn5_LE"
                     /ApEinfo_revcolor="#faac61"
                     /ApEinfo_fwdcolor="#faac61"
     terminator      5499..5559
                     /label="L3S2P21"
                     /ApEinfo_revcolor="#c6c9d1"
                     /ApEinfo_fwdcolor="#c6c9d1"
     Promoter        5560..5708
                     /label="p16320"
                     /ApEinfo_revcolor="#b1ff67"
                     /ApEinfo_fwdcolor="#b1ff67"
ORIGIN
        1 ATGATTACAT CGGCTTTACA TCGTGCAGCA GATTGGGCAA AATCAGTTTT TTCGTCGGCC
       61 GCATTAGGTG ATCCACGTCG TACAGCACGT TTAGTTAACG TAGCAGCACA GTTAGCGAAA
      121 TATTCAGGTA AATCAATTAC AATTTCATCA GAAGGTTCAA AAGCGATGCA AGAAGGTGCA
      181 TATCGTTTTA TTCGTAACCC AAATGTTTCA GCAGAAGCAA TTCGTAAAGC AGGTGCGATG
      241 CAAACAGTTA AATTAGCGCA AGAATTTCCA GAATTATTAG CTATTGAAGA TACAACATCG
      301 TTATCATATC GTCATCAAGT TGCAGAAGAA TTAGGTAAAT TAGGTTCAAT TCAAGATAAA
      361 TCACGTGGTT GGTGGGTTCA TTCAGTTTTA TTATTAGAAG CAACAACATT TCGTACAGTT
      421 GGTTTATTAC ATCAGGAATG GTGGATGCGT CCAGATGATC CAGCAGATGC AGATGAAAAA
      481 GAATCAGGTA AATGGTTAGC GGCCGCCGCT ACTTCGCGTT TAAGGATGGG TTCAATGATG
      541 TCAAATGTTA TTGCAGTTTG TGATCGTGAA GCAGATATTC ATGCATATTT ACAGGATAAA
      601 TTAGCGCATA ATGAACGTTT TGTTGTTCGT TCAAAACATC CACGTAAAGA TGTTGAATCA
      661 GGTTTATATT TATATGATCA CTTAAAAAAT CAACCAGAAT TAGGTGGTTA TCAAATTTCA
      721 ATTCCACAAA AAGGTGTTGT TGATAAACGT GGTAAACGTA AAAATCGTCC AGCACGTAAA
      781 GCATCATTAT CATTACGTTC AGGTCGTATT ACATTAAAAC AAGGTAATAT TACATTAAAT
      841 GCAGTTTTAG CGGAAGAAAT TAACCCACCA AAAGGTGAAA CACCATTAAA ATGGTTATTA
      901 TTAACATCAG AGCCAGTTGA ATCGTTAGCG CAGGCATTAC GTGTTATTGA TATTTATACA
      961 CATCGTTGGC GTATTGAAGA ATTTCACAAA GCATGGAAAA CGGGTGCAGG TGCAGAACGT
     1021 CAACGTATGG AAGAACCAGA TAATTTAGAA CGTATGGTTT CAATTTTATC ATTTGTTGCA
     1081 GTTCGTTTAT TACAGTTACG TGAATCGTTT ACTCCACCAC AGGCTTTACG TGCACAAGGT
     1141 TTATTAAAAG AAGCAGAACA CGTAGAATCA CAATCAGCAG AAACAGTTTT AACACCAGAT
     1201 GAATGTCAGT TATTAGGTTA TTTAGATAAA GGTAAACGTA AACGTAAAGA AAAAGCAGGT
     1261 TCATTACAGT GGGCATATAT GGCAATTGCA CGTTTAGGTG GTTTTATGGA TTCAAAACGT
     1321 ACAGGTATTG CATCATGGGG TGCATTATGG GAAGGTTGGG AAGCATTACA GTCAAAATTA
     1381 GATGGTTTTT TAGCGGCAAA AGACTTAATG GCACAAGGTA TTAAAATCTA AGCTTGGAAT
     1441 CTCCTTCTCG CCTCTTTCGC TGAACACGAA AGCGAATCCG TTCAGCACAC ACTTTACGAT
     1501 ATGGCGCAAA AAGTCCTCGG CTGCGTGCCG GAAGTGAAAG ACATCCACCT CACCATGCCC
     1561 AACAAGCATT GCCTGCTCGT GGACCTGTCC CGCTTCGGTC AGGACAATCC CAACGACTTT
     1621 TCCGCTGCAT AACCCTGCTT CGGGGTCATT ATAGCGATTT TTTCGGTATA TCCATCCTTT
     1681 TTCGCACGAT ATACAGGATT TTGCCAAAGG GTTCGTGTAG ACTTTCCTTG GTGTATCCAA
     1741 CGGCGTCAGC CGGGCAGGAT AGGTGAAGTA GGCCCACCCG CGAGCGGGTG TTCCTTCTTC
     1801 ACTGTCCCTT ATTCGCACCT GGCGGTGCTC AACGGGAATC CTGCTCTGCG AGGCTGGCCG
     1861 TACTCCTTCG GAGACGAGAC GAGACAGCCT GAGAATGGAT GCGAGTAATG ATACAACAAT
     1921 AGCGTGCTGT TCGCACGCTA AGGTCAGGCG GAATGGCACT TCCTTATTCC AGATGCGTGC
     1981 GGATTATGCA TGACTGGCCG TCGTTTTACA ACGTCGTGAC TGGGAAAACC CTGGCGCTTG
     2041 TGGTGGATCA CAGTTATTGG AGACTTCCTT GGCCGTACGA TGGGTTTTGT TTCAGGTATC
     2101 TGGCACTTTT CGGGGAAATG TGCGCGGAAC CCCTATTTGT TTATTTTTCT AAATACATTC
     2161 AAATATGTAT CCGCTCATGA GACAATAACC CTGATAAATG CTTCAATAAT ATTGAAAAAG
     2221 GAAGAGTATG AGTATTCAAC ATTTCCGTGT CGCCCTTATT CCCTTTTTTG CGGCATTTTG
     2281 CCTTCCTGTT TTTGCTCACC CAGAAACGCT GGTGAAAGTA AAAGATGCTG AAGATCAGTT
     2341 GGGTGCACGA GTGGGTTACA TCGAACTGGA TCTCAACAGC GGTAAGATCC TTGAGAGTTT
     2401 TCGCCCCGAA GAACGTTTTC CAATGATGAG CACTTTTAAA GTTCTGCTAT GTGGCGCGGT
     2461 ATTATCCCGT ATTGACGCCG GGCAAGAGCA ACTCGGTCGC CGCATACACT ATTCTCAGAA
     2521 TGACTTGGTT GAGTACTCAC CAGTCACAGA AAAGCATCTT ACGGATGGCA TGACAGTAAG
     2581 AGAATTATGC AGTGCTGCCA TAACCATGAG TGATAACACT GCGGCCAACT TACTTCTGAC
     2641 AACGATCGGA GGACCGAAGG AGCTAACCGC TTTTTTGCAC AACATGGGGG ATCATGTAAC
     2701 TCGCCTTGAT CGTTGGGAAC CGGAGCTGAA TGAAGCCATA CCAAACGACG AGCGTGACAC
     2761 CACGATGCCT GTAGCAATGG CAACAACGTT GCGCAAACTA TTAACTGGCG AACTACTTAC
     2821 TCTAGCTTCC CGGCAACAAT TAATAGACTG GATGGAGGCG GATAAAGTTG CAGGACCACT
     2881 TCTGCGCTCG GCCCTTCCGG CTGGCTGGTT TATTGCTGAT AAATCTGGAG CCGGTGAGCG
     2941 TGGCTCTCGC GGTATCATTG CAGCACTGGG GCCAGATGGT AAGCCCTCCC GTATCGTAGT
     3001 TATCTACACG ACGGGGAGTC AGGCAACTAT GGATGAACGA AATAGACAGA TCGCTGAGAT
     3061 AGGTGCCTCA CTGATTAAGC ATTGGTAACT GTCAGACCAA GTTTACTCAT ATATACTTTA
     3121 GATTGATTTA AAACTTCATT TTTAATTTAA AAGGATCTAG GTGAAGATCC TTGAATTGCC
     3181 ATTATCAACA AGTTTGTACA AAAAAGCAGG CTCCGAATTG GTATCACGAG GACGATTTGA
     3241 AGCCCCCTAC CCATTTACGC TGACTTGACG GGACGGCGGC TTTGTTGAAT AGAGCGTCAG
     3301 ACCCCGTAGA AAAGATCAAA GGATCTTCGG CCGGCCGGCG CGCCGATCTG AAGATCAGCA
     3361 GTTCAACCTG TTGATAGTAC GTACTAAGCT CTCATGTTTC ACGTACTAAG CTCTCATGTT
     3421 TAACGTACTA AGCTCTCATG TTTAACGAAC TAAACCCTCA TGGCTAACGT ACTAAGCTCT
     3481 CATGGCTAAC GTACTAAGCT CTCATGTTTC ACGTACTAAG CTCTCATGTT TGAACAATAA
     3541 AATTAATATA AATCAGCAAC TTAAATAGCC TCTAAGGTTT TAAGTTTTAT AAGAAAAAAA
     3601 AGAATATATA AGGCTTTTAA AGCCTTTAAG GTTTAACGGT TGTGGACAAC AAGCCAGGGA
     3661 TGTAACGCAC TGAGAAGCCC TTAGAGCCTC TCAAAGCAAT TTTGAGTGAC ACAGGAACAC
     3721 TTAACGGCTG ACATGGGGCG CGCCCAGCTG TAACGCCAGC AACGCGGCCT TTTTACGGTT
     3781 CCTGGCCTTT TGCTGGCCTT TTGCTCACAT GTTCTTTCCA GCGACATATG CCATACGCCG
     3841 AACTGAACTC CACCTAATGT CTTGGAGATT GTCGGATAGC GCGGAATAGG ATTGTGCCCT
     3901 CTGAGCGGAT AACAATTTCA CACAGGAAAC AGCTATGACC ATGACACATG CATCCACCAT
     3961 CGCAGACTTA TCATCACTGA GCCTCCACCT AGCCTATACA ACAATAGCGT GCGTGGTTAG
     4021 CACGCTAGGT GGAAGGGCTC GGAGTTGTGG TAATCTATGT ATCCTGGGGT TAGCGCTGTC
     4081 TCTTATACAC ATCTGCCGAC TGCGCAAAAG ACATAATCGA TTCACAAAAA ATAGGCACAC
     4141 GAAAAACAAG TTAAGGGATG CAGTTTATGC ATCCCTTAAC AAGCTTACTT ATTAAATAAT
     4201 TTATAGCTAT TGAAAAGAGA TAAGAATTGT TCAAAGCTAA TATTGTTTAA ATCGTCAATT
     4261 CCTGCATGTT TTAAGGAATT GTTAAATTGA TTTTTTGTAA ATATTTTCTT GTATTCTTTG
     4321 TTAACCCATT TCATAACGAA ATAATTATAC TTTTGTTTAT CTTTGTGTGA TATTCTTGAT
     4381 TTTTTTCTAC TTAATCTGAT AAGTGAGCTA TTCACTTTAG GTTTAGGATG AAAATATTCT
     4441 CTTGGAACCA TACTTAATAT AGAAATATCA ACTTCTGCCA TTAAAAGTAA TGCCAATGAG
     4501 CGTTTTGTAT TTAATAATCT TTTAGCAAAC CCGTATTCCA CGATTAAATA AATCTCATTA
     4561 GCTATACTAT CAAAAACAAT TTTGCGTATT ATATCCGTAC TTATGTTATA AGGTATATTA
     4621 CCATATATTT TATAGGATTG GTTTTTAGGA AATTTAAACT GCAATATATC CTTGTTTAAA
     4681 ACTTGGAAAT TATCGTGATC AACAAGTTTA TTTTCTGTAG TTTTGCATAA TTTATGGTCT
     4741 ATTTCAATGG CAGTTACGAA ATTACACCTC TTTACTAATT CAAGGGTAAA ATGGCCTTTT
     4801 CCTGAGCCGA TTTCAAAGAT ATTATCATGT TCATTTAATC TTATGTTTGT CATAATCTTG
     4861 TCGATATTAT GCTTAGAAGT AATAAAGTTT TGACTGTGTT TTATATTTTT CTCGTTCATT
     4921 TATAACCCTC TTTAATTTGG TTATATGAAT TTTGCTTATT AACGATTCAT TATAACCACT
     4981 TATTTTTTGT TTGGTTGATA ATGAACTGTG CTGATTACAA AAATACTAAA AATGCCCATA
     5041 TTTTTTCCTC CTTATAAAAT TAGTATAATT ATAGCACGAC CTCTGATAAA TATGAACATG
     5101 ATGAGTGATC GTTAAATTTA TACTGCAATC GGATGCGATT ATTGAATAAA AGATATGAGA
     5161 GATTTATCTA ATTTCTTTTT TCTTGTAAAA AAAGAAAGTT CTTAAAGGTT TTATAGTTTT
     5221 GGTCGTAGAG CACACGGTTT AACGACTTAA TTACGAAGTA AATAAGTCTA GTGTGTTAGA
     5281 CTTTATGAAA TCTATATACG TTTATATATA TTTATTATCC GGAGGTGTAG CATGTCTCAT
     5341 TCAATTTTGA GGGTTGCCAG AGTTAAAGGA TCGGGTCACG CGTAGGACGC GTCGAGTAGG
     5401 GTAATGTAAC TACCAGTATC CACCGCGCAn nnnnnnnnnn nnnnnnnnnG TTCCGCAGCC
     5461 ACACGCCGTG TGAAGCTGGA GATGTGTATA AGAGACAGCT CGGTACCAAA TTCCAGAAAA
     5521 GAGGCCTCCC GAAAGGGGGG CCTTTTTTCG TTTTGGTCCT AGGACAATTA CCTGCCTAGT
     5581 CAGGGGATTT GAACGAGTGC AATTGCCTGC TTAGTCAGGT AATTTGGATG GAAAAATTCA
     5641 GCAAGGGTAC AACTTGCATA ATCGGACCTA TCAAAGAATA GGCAAAAAAC ATTTAGGAGG
     5701 AAATCATA
//
