# Supplementary material for: A genetic platform for a biocementation bacterium
Source: bioRxiv preprint, doi:10.64898/2025.12.05.692644, version 1 (2025-12-06)
Supplement: Plasmid Sequences [file 692644_file03.zip › Sporosarcina Plasmid Vectors/Transposon plasmids/pGLU_386.gb]

LOCUS       pGLU_386                6045 bp ds-DNA     circular     15-APR-2025
DEFINITION  .
FEATURES             Location/Qualifiers
     prokaryote p... complement(352..803)
                     /label="PermC"
                     /ApEinfo_revcolor="#faac61"
                     /ApEinfo_fwdcolor="#faac61"
     primer          complement(773..832)
                     /label="oLO.225"
                     /note="sequence: CCCTACTCGACGCGTCCTACGCGTGACCCGATCCTTTAACTCTGGCAACCCTCAAAATTG"
                     /ApEinfo_revcolor="#85dae9"
                     /ApEinfo_fwdcolor="#85dae9"
     misc_feature    804..833
                     /label="F primer binding"
                     /ApEinfo_revcolor="#c7b0e3"
                     /ApEinfo_fwdcolor="#c7b0e3"
     primer          833..880
                     /label="oLO.229"
                     /note="sequence: TAATGGGGTGGGTAAATGGTAATGCGCATGAAGAGCGAAAGTGAAACG"
                     /ApEinfo_revcolor="#85dae9"
                     /ApEinfo_fwdcolor="#85dae9"
     Barcode         838..857
                     /label="BC.0004"
                     /ApEinfo_revcolor="#c6c9d1"
                     /ApEinfo_fwdcolor="#c6c9d1"
     prokaryote p... 869..998
                     /label="BBa_J72163 GlpT Promoter"
                     /ApEinfo_revcolor="#75c6a9"
                     /ApEinfo_fwdcolor="#75c6a9"
     RBS             999..1034
                     /label="sfGFP Ribosome Binding Site"
                     /ApEinfo_revcolor="#b7e6d7"
                     /ApEinfo_fwdcolor="#b7e6d7"
     CDS             1035..1751
                     /label="sfGFP"
                     /ApEinfo_revcolor="#ffef86"
                     /ApEinfo_fwdcolor="#ffef86"
     prokaryote t... 1752..1841
                     /label="ECK120029600"
                     /ApEinfo_revcolor="#f8d3a9"
                     /ApEinfo_fwdcolor="#f8d3a9"
     CDS             1850..2896
                     /label="Himar.005"
                     /ApEinfo_revcolor="#ffef86"
                     /ApEinfo_fwdcolor="#ffef86"
     prokaryote t... 2901..3081
                     /label="TAmarelleT9"
                     /ApEinfo_revcolor="#f58a5e"
                     /ApEinfo_fwdcolor="#f58a5e"
     miscellaneous   3082..3327
                     /label="oriT"
                     /ApEinfo_revcolor="#84b0dc"
                     /ApEinfo_fwdcolor="#84b0dc"
     miscellaneous   complement(3336..3375)
                     /label="UNS1"
                     /ApEinfo_revcolor="#9eafd2"
                     /ApEinfo_fwdcolor="#9eafd2"
     prokaryote t... complement(3376..3405)
                     /label="L2U5H11"
                     /ApEinfo_revcolor="#f8d3a9"
                     /ApEinfo_fwdcolor="#f8d3a9"
     primer_bind     complement(3458..3474)
                     /label="M13 fwd"
                     /ApEinfo_revcolor="#d59687"
                     /ApEinfo_fwdcolor="#d59687"
     promoter        3588..3692
                     /label="Pamp"
                     /ApEinfo_revcolor="#faac61"
                     /ApEinfo_fwdcolor="#faac61"
     CDS             3693..4553
                     /label="AmpR"
                     /ApEinfo_revcolor="#f58a5e"
                     /ApEinfo_fwdcolor="#f58a5e"
     ORI             complement(4810..5198)
                     /label="R6K ORI"
                     /ApEinfo_revcolor="#f58a5e"
                     /ApEinfo_fwdcolor="#f58a5e"
     primer_bind     5388..5404
                     /label="M13 rev"
                     /ApEinfo_revcolor="#c7b0e3"
                     /ApEinfo_fwdcolor="#c7b0e3"
     prokaryote p... complement(5461..5492)
                     /label="L2U8H11"
                     /ApEinfo_revcolor="#75c6a9"
                     /ApEinfo_fwdcolor="#75c6a9"
     miscellaneous   complement(5493..5532)
                     /label="UNSX"
                     /ApEinfo_revcolor="#9eafd2"
                     /ApEinfo_fwdcolor="#9eafd2"
     miscellaneous   complement(5541..5570)
                     /label="Himar_RE"
                     /ApEinfo_revcolor="#c6c9d1"
                     /ApEinfo_fwdcolor="#c6c9d1"
     prokaryote t... complement(5571..5656)
                     /label="TermC"
                     /ApEinfo_revcolor="#f8d3a9"
                     /ApEinfo_fwdcolor="#f8d3a9"
     CDS             complement(5661..350)
                     /label="ermC"
                     /ApEinfo_revcolor="#ffef86"
                     /ApEinfo_fwdcolor="#ffef86"
ORIGIN
        1 TCAAAAACAA TTTTGCGTAT TATATCCGTA CTTATGTTAT AAGGTATATT ACCATATATT
       61 TTATAGGATT GGTTTTTAGG AAATTTAAAC TGCAATATAT CCTTGTTTAA AACTTGGAAA
      121 TTATCGTGAT CAACAAGTTT ATTTTCTGTA GTTTTGCATA ATTTATGGTC TATTTCAATG
      181 GCAGTTACGA AATTACACCT CTTTACTAAT TCAAGGGTAA AATGGCCTTT TCCTGAGCCG
      241 ATTTCAAAGA TATTATCATG TTCATTTAAT CTTATGTTTG TCATAATCTT GTCGATATTA
      301 TGCTTAGAAG TAATAAAGTT TTGACTGTGT TTTATATTTT TCTCGTTCAT TTATAACCCT
      361 CTTTAATTTG GTTATATGAA TTTTGCTTAT TAACGATTCA TTATAACCAC TTATTTTTTG
      421 TTTGGTTGAT AATGAACTGT GCTGATTACA AAAATACTAA AAATGCCCAT ATTTTTTCCT
      481 CCTTATAAAA TTAGTATAAT TATAGCACGA CCTCTGATAA ATATGAACAT GATGAGTGAT
      541 CGTTAAATTT ATACTGCAAT CGGATGCGAT TATTGAATAA AAGATATGAG AGATTTATCT
      601 AATTTCTTTT TTCTTGTAAA AAAAGAAAGT TCTTAAAGGT TTTATAGTTT TGGTCGTAGA
      661 GCACACGGTT TAACGACTTA ATTACGAAGT AAATAAGTCT AGTGTGTTAG ACTTTATGAA
      721 ATCTATATAC GTTTATATAT ATTTATTATC CGGAGGTGTA GCATGTCTCA TTCAATTTTG
      781 AGGGTTGCCA GAGTTAAAGG ATCGGGTCAC GCGTAGGACG CGTCGAGTAG GGTAATGGGG
      841 TGGGTAAATG GTAATGCGCA TGAAGAGCGA AAGTGAAACG TGATTTCATG CGTCATTTTG
      901 AACATTTTGT AAATCTTATT TAATAATGTG TGCGGCAATT CACATTTAAT TTATGAATGT
      961 TTTCTTAACA TCGCGGCAAC TCAAGAAACG GCAGGTTCGG ATCTTAGCTA CTAGAGAAAG
     1021 AGGAGAAATA CTAGATGCGT AAAGGCGAAG AACTGTTCAC TGGTGTCGTC CCTATTCTGG
     1081 TGGAACTGGA TGGTGATGTC AACGGTCATA AGTTTTCCGT GCGTGGCGAG GGTGAAGGTG
     1141 ACGCAACTAA TGGTAAACTG ACGCTGAAGT TCATCTGTAC TACTGGTAAA CTGCCGGTTC
     1201 CTTGGCCGAC TCTGGTAACG ACGCTGACTT ATGGTGTTCA GTGCTTTGCT CGTTATCCGG
     1261 ACCATATGAA GCAGCATGAC TTCTTCAAGT CCGCCATGCC GGAAGGCTAT GTGCAGGAAC
     1321 GCACGATTTC CTTTAAGGAT GACGGCACGT ACAAAACGCG TGCGGAAGTG AAATTTGAAG
     1381 GCGATACCCT GGTAAACCGC ATTGAGCTGA AAGGCATTGA CTTTAAAGAG GACGGCAATA
     1441 TCCTGGGCCA TAAGCTGGAA TACAATTTTA ACAGCCACAA TGTTTACATC ACCGCCGATA
     1501 AACAAAAAAA TGGCATTAAA GCGAATTTTA AAATTCGCCA CAACGTGGAG GATGGCAGCG
     1561 TGCAGCTGGC TGATCACTAC CAGCAAAACA CTCCAATCGG TGATGGTCCT GTTCTGCTGC
     1621 CAGACAATCA CTATCTGAGC ACGCAAAGCG TTCTGTCTAA AGATCCGAAC GAGAAACGCG
     1681 ATCATATGGT TCTGCTGGAG TTCGTAACCG CAGCGGGCAT CACGCATGGT ATGGATGAAC
     1741 TGTACAAATG ATTCAGCCAA AAAACTTAAG ACCGCCGGTC TTGTCCACTA CCTTGCAGTA
     1801 ATGCGGTGGA CAGGATCGGC GGTTTTCTTT TCTCTTCTCA AGCTCTTCAA TGGAGAAGAA
     1861 AGAGTTCAGA GTCCTCATAA AGTATTGCTT CTTAAAAGGG AAGAACACCG TTGAGGCCAA
     1921 GACCTGGCTG GACAACGAAT TCCCAGATAG CGCACCCGGC AAGAGCACCA TAATAGACTG
     1981 GTACGCCAAG TTTAAAAGAG GCGAGATGTC AACTGAAGAT GGCGAGCGTA GCGGGCGTCC
     2041 AAAGGAAGTT GTCACAGATG AGAATATTAA GAAGATTCAT AAGATGATAC TCAACGATAG
     2101 AAAGATGAAA CTCATTGAAA TAGCCGAAGC ACTGAAAATA AGCAAAGAGA GAGTCGGCCA
     2161 CATTATACAC CAGTACCTCG ACATGCGGAA ATTGTGCGCG AAGTGGGTTC CACGTGAATT
     2221 GACCTTCGAT CAGAAGCAGA GGAGAGTCGA CGACAGCAAA CGGTGCCTCC AATTACTGAC
     2281 CAGAAACACC CCGGAATTCT TTAGAAGGTA CGTTACCATG GACGAAACCT GGTTGCACCA
     2341 TTATACCCCC GAATCTAACA GGCAATCTGC CGAATGGACC GCGACAGGCG AGCCAAGCCC
     2401 AAAAAGAGGG AAAACCCAGA AATCTGCCGG TAAGGTCATG GCAAGCGTCT TCTGGGACGC
     2461 GCACGGGATA ATATTCATTG ACTACCTGGA AAAAGGGAAG ACAATTAATA GCGATTACTA
     2521 CATGGCGCTG CTCGAAAGAC TCAAAGTTGA GATTGCGGCC AAGCGGCCGC ATATGAAAAA
     2581 AAAGAAGGTT CTCTTTCATC AGGATAATGC CCCATGTCAT AAAAGCCTCA GGACTATGGC
     2641 CAAGATACAC GAGCTCGGTT TTGAGCTCCT GCCGCATCCA CCATACAGCC CCGACTTAGC
     2701 ACCGTCAGAT TTCTTTCTCT TTAGCGATTT GAAGAGGATG TTGGCCGGGA AGAAGTTCGG
     2761 TTGTAACGAG GAAGTTATTG CAGAAACCGA AGCATACTTC GAAGCCAAGC CAAAAGAATA
     2821 TTATCAGAAC GGCATTAAGA AGCTCGAGGG CAGATACAAC AGATGCATTG CCCTGGAGGG
     2881 GAATTACGTC GAGTGAGCTT GGAATCTCCT TCTCGCCTCT TTCGCTGAAC ACGAAAGCGA
     2941 ATCCGTTCAG CACACACTTT ACGATATGGC GCAAAAAGTC CTCGGCTGCG TGCCGGAAGT
     3001 GAAAGACATC CACCTCACCA TGCCCAACAA GCATTGCCTG CTCGTGGACC TGTCCCGCTT
     3061 CGGTCAGGAC AATCCCAACG ACTTTTCCGC TGCATAACCC TGCTTCGGGG TCATTATAGC
     3121 GATTTTTTCG GTATATCCAT CCTTTTTCGC ACGATATACA GGATTTTGCC AAAGGGTTCG
     3181 TGTAGACTTT CCTTGGTGTA TCCAACGGCG TCAGCCGGGC AGGATAGGTG AAGTAGGCCC
     3241 ACCCGCGAGC GGGTGTTCCT TCTTCACTGT CCCTTATTCG CACCTGGCGG TGCTCAACGG
     3301 GAATCCTGCT CTGCGAGGCT GGCCGTACTC CTTCGGAGAC GAGACGAGAC AGCCTGAGAA
     3361 TGGATGCGAG TAATGATACA ACAATAGCGT GCTGTTCGCA CGCTAAGGTC AGGCGGAATG
     3421 GCACTTCCTT ATTCCAGATG CGTGCGGATT ATGCATGACT GGCCGTCGTT TTACAACGTC
     3481 GTGACTGGGA AAACCCTGGC GCTTGTGGTG GATCACAGTT ATTGGAGACT TCCTTGGCCG
     3541 TACGATGGGT TTTGTTTCAG GTATCTGGCA CTTTTCGGGG AAATGTGCGC GGAACCCCTA
     3601 TTTGTTTATT TTTCTAAATA CATTCAAATA TGTATCCGCT CATGAGACAA TAACCCTGAT
     3661 AAATGCTTCA ATAATATTGA AAAAGGAAGA GTATGAGTAT TCAACATTTC CGTGTCGCCC
     3721 TTATTCCCTT TTTTGCGGCA TTTTGCCTTC CTGTTTTTGC TCACCCAGAA ACGCTGGTGA
     3781 AAGTAAAAGA TGCTGAAGAT CAGTTGGGTG CACGAGTGGG TTACATCGAA CTGGATCTCA
     3841 ACAGCGGTAA GATCCTTGAG AGTTTTCGCC CCGAAGAACG TTTTCCAATG ATGAGCACTT
     3901 TTAAAGTTCT GCTATGTGGC GCGGTATTAT CCCGTATTGA CGCCGGGCAA GAGCAACTCG
     3961 GTCGCCGCAT ACACTATTCT CAGAATGACT TGGTTGAGTA CTCACCAGTC ACAGAAAAGC
     4021 ATCTTACGGA TGGCATGACA GTAAGAGAAT TATGCAGTGC TGCCATAACC ATGAGTGATA
     4081 ACACTGCGGC CAACTTACTT CTGACAACGA TCGGAGGACC GAAGGAGCTA ACCGCTTTTT
     4141 TGCACAACAT GGGGGATCAT GTAACTCGCC TTGATCGTTG GGAACCGGAG CTGAATGAAG
     4201 CCATACCAAA CGACGAGCGT GACACCACGA TGCCTGTAGC AATGGCAACA ACGTTGCGCA
     4261 AACTATTAAC TGGCGAACTA CTTACTCTAG CTTCCCGGCA ACAATTAATA GACTGGATGG
     4321 AGGCGGATAA AGTTGCAGGA CCACTTCTGC GCTCGGCCCT TCCGGCTGGC TGGTTTATTG
     4381 CTGATAAATC TGGAGCCGGT GAGCGTGGCT CTCGCGGTAT CATTGCAGCA CTGGGGCCAG
     4441 ATGGTAAGCC CTCCCGTATC GTAGTTATCT ACACGACGGG GAGTCAGGCA ACTATGGATG
     4501 AACGAAATAG ACAGATCGCT GAGATAGGTG CCTCACTGAT TAAGCATTGG TAACTGTCAG
     4561 ACCAAGTTTA CTCATATATA CTTTAGATTG ATTTAAAACT TCATTTTTAA TTTAAAAGGA
     4621 TCTAGGTGAA GATCCTTGAA TTGCCATTAT CAACAAGTTT GTACAAAAAA GCAGGCTCCG
     4681 AATTGGTATC ACGAGGACGA TTTGAAGCCC CCTACCCATT TACGCTGACT TGACGGGACG
     4741 GCGGCTTTGT TGAATAGAGC GTCAGACCCC GTAGAAAAGA TCAAAGGATC TTCGGCCGGC
     4801 CGGCGCGCCG ATCTGAAGAT CAGCAGTTCA ACCTGTTGAT AGTACGTACT AAGCTCTCAT
     4861 GTTTCACGTA CTAAGCTCTC ATGTTTAACG TACTAAGCTC TCATGTTTAA CGAACTAAAC
     4921 CCTCATGGCT AACGTACTAA GCTCTCATGG CTAACGTACT AAGCTCTCAT GTTTCACGTA
     4981 CTAAGCTCTC ATGTTTGAAC AATAAAATTA ATATAAATCA GCAACTTAAA TAGCCTCTAA
     5041 GGTTTTAAGT TTTATAAGAA AAAAAAGAAT ATATAAGGCT TTTAAAGCCT TTAAGGTTTA
     5101 ACGGTTGTGG ACAACAAGCC AGGGATGTAA CGCACTGAGA AGCCCTTAGA GCCTCTCAAA
     5161 GCAATTTTGA GTGACACAGG AACACTTAAC GGCTGACATG GGGCGCGCCC AGCTGTAACG
     5221 CCAGCAACGC GGCCTTTTTA CGGTTCCTGG CCTTTTGCTG GCCTTTTGCT CACATGTTCT
     5281 TTCCAGCGAC ATATGCCATA CGCCGAACTG AACTCCACCT AATGTCTTGG AGATTGTCGG
     5341 ATAGCGCGGA ATAGGATTGT GCCCTCTGAG CGGATAACAA TTTCACACAG GAAACAGCTA
     5401 TGACCATGAC ACATGCATCC ACCATCGCAG ACTTATCATC ACTGAGCCTC CACCTAGCCT
     5461 ATACAACAAT AGCGTGCGTG GTTAGCACGC TAGGTGGAAG GGCTCGGAGT TGTGGTAATC
     5521 TATGTATCCT GGGGTTAGCG TAACAGGTTG GATGATAAGT CCCCGGTCTA GCCGACTGCG
     5581 CAAAAGACAT AATCGATTCA CAAAAAATAG GCACACGAAA AACAAGTTAA GGGATGCAGT
     5641 TTATGCATCC CTTAACAAGC TTACTTATTA AATAATTTAT AGCTATTGAA AAGAGATAAG
     5701 AATTGTTCAA AGCTAATATT GTTTAAATCG TCAATTCCTG CATGTTTTAA GGAATTGTTA
     5761 AATTGATTTT TTGTAAATAT TTTCTTGTAT TCTTTGTTAA CCCATTTCAT AACGAAATAA
     5821 TTATACTTTT GTTTATCTTT GTGTGATATT CTTGATTTTT TTCTACTTAA TCTGATAAGT
     5881 GAGCTATTCA CTTTAGGTTT AGGATGAAAA TATTCTCTTG GAACCATACT TAATATAGAA
     5941 ATATCAACTT CTGCCATTAA AAGTAATGCC AATGAGCGTT TTGTATTTAA TAATCTTTTA
     6001 GCAAACCCGT ATTCCACGAT TAAATAAATC TCATTAGCTA TACTA
//
