# Supplementary material for: A genetic platform for a biocementation bacterium
Source: bioRxiv preprint, doi:10.64898/2025.12.05.692644, version 1 (2025-12-06)
Supplement: Plasmid Sequences [file 692644_file03.zip › Sporosarcina Plasmid Vectors/Transposon plasmids/pGLU_488.gb]

LOCUS       pGLU_488                5834 bp ds-DNA     circular     30-APR-2025
DEFINITION  .
FEATURES             Location/Qualifiers
     CDS             1..1431
                     /label="Tn5.002"
                     /ApEinfo_revcolor="#ffef86"
                     /ApEinfo_fwdcolor="#ffef86"
     prokaryote t... 1436..1616
                     /label="TAmarelleT9"
                     /ApEinfo_revcolor="#f58a5e"
                     /ApEinfo_fwdcolor="#f58a5e"
     miscellaneous   1617..1862
                     /label="oriT"
                     /ApEinfo_revcolor="#84b0dc"
                     /ApEinfo_fwdcolor="#84b0dc"
     miscellaneous   complement(1871..1910)
                     /label="UNS1"
                     /ApEinfo_revcolor="#9eafd2"
                     /ApEinfo_fwdcolor="#9eafd2"
     prokaryote t... complement(1911..1940)
                     /label="L2U5H11"
                     /ApEinfo_revcolor="#f8d3a9"
                     /ApEinfo_fwdcolor="#f8d3a9"
     primer_bind     complement(1993..2009)
                     /label="M13 fwd"
                     /ApEinfo_revcolor="#d59687"
                     /ApEinfo_fwdcolor="#d59687"
     primer_bind     complement(1993..2010)
                     /label="M13-fwd"
                     /ApEinfo_revcolor="#85dae9"
                     /ApEinfo_fwdcolor="#85dae9"
     promoter        2123..2227
                     /label="Pamp"
                     /ApEinfo_revcolor="#faac61"
                     /ApEinfo_fwdcolor="#faac61"
     CDS             2228..3088
                     /label="AmpR"
                     /ApEinfo_revcolor="#f58a5e"
                     /ApEinfo_fwdcolor="#f58a5e"
     misc_feature    3189..3209
                     /label="Gateway recomb1"
                     /ApEinfo_revcolor="#f58a5e"
                     /ApEinfo_fwdcolor="#f58a5e"
     misc_recomb     3189..3209
                     /label="attB1"
                     /ApEinfo_revcolor="#c7b0e3"
                     /ApEinfo_fwdcolor="#c7b0e3"
     ORI             complement(3345..3733)
                     /label="R6K ORI"
                     /ApEinfo_revcolor="#f58a5e"
                     /ApEinfo_fwdcolor="#f58a5e"
     primer_bind     3923..3939
                     /label="M13 rev"
                     /ApEinfo_revcolor="#c7b0e3"
                     /ApEinfo_fwdcolor="#c7b0e3"
     primer_bind     3923..3943
                     /label="M13-rev"
                     /ApEinfo_revcolor="#85dae9"
                     /ApEinfo_fwdcolor="#85dae9"
     prokaryote p... complement(3996..4027)
                     /label="L2U8H11"
                     /ApEinfo_revcolor="#75c6a9"
                     /ApEinfo_fwdcolor="#75c6a9"
     miscellaneous   complement(4028..4067)
                     /label="UNSX"
                     /ApEinfo_revcolor="#9eafd2"
                     /ApEinfo_fwdcolor="#9eafd2"
     miscellaneous   4076..4094
                     /label="Tn5_LE"
                     /ApEinfo_revcolor="#faac61"
                     /ApEinfo_fwdcolor="#faac61"
     miscellaneous   complement(4076..4094)
                     /label="Tn5_RE"
                     /ApEinfo_revcolor="#faac61"
                     /ApEinfo_fwdcolor="#faac61"
     prokaryote t... complement(4095..4180)
                     /label="TermC"
                     /ApEinfo_revcolor="#f8d3a9"
                     /ApEinfo_fwdcolor="#f8d3a9"
     misc_feature    complement(4185..4919)
                     /label="ermC"
                     /ApEinfo_revcolor="#faac61"
                     /ApEinfo_fwdcolor="#faac61"
     prokaryote p... complement(4921..5372)
                     /label="PermC"
                     /ApEinfo_revcolor="#faac61"
                     /ApEinfo_fwdcolor="#faac61"
     RBS             complement(5042..5052)
                     /label="bsRBS"
                     /ApEinfo_revcolor="#b7e6d7"
                     /ApEinfo_fwdcolor="#b7e6d7"
     Primer site     5373..5402
                     /label="F-skpp-asm-15-mer-2x"
                     /ApEinfo_revcolor="#f58a5e"
                     /ApEinfo_fwdcolor="#f58a5e"
     misc_feature    5373..5402
                     /label="F primer binding"
                     /ApEinfo_revcolor="#d6b295"
                     /ApEinfo_fwdcolor="#d6b295"
     Barcode         5407..5426
                     /label=">skpp-7-F sk20mer-15228"
                     /ApEinfo_revcolor="#faac61"
                     /ApEinfo_fwdcolor="#faac61"
     Barcode         5407..5426
                     /label="BC.0007"
                     /ApEinfo_revcolor="#c6c9d1"
                     /ApEinfo_fwdcolor="#c6c9d1"
     Primer site     5450..5479
                     /label="R-skpp-asm-15-mer-2x"
                     /ApEinfo_revcolor="#f58a5e"
                     /ApEinfo_fwdcolor="#f58a5e"
     misc_feature    complement(5450..5479)
                     /label="R primer binding"
                     /ApEinfo_revcolor="#d6b295"
                     /ApEinfo_fwdcolor="#d6b295"
     miscellaneous   5480..5498
                     /label="Tn5_RE"
                     /ApEinfo_revcolor="#faac61"
                     /ApEinfo_fwdcolor="#faac61"
     miscellaneous   complement(5480..5498)
                     /label="Tn5_LE"
                     /ApEinfo_revcolor="#faac61"
                     /ApEinfo_fwdcolor="#faac61"
     terminator      5499..5559
                     /label="L3S2P21"
                     /ApEinfo_revcolor="#c6c9d1"
                     /ApEinfo_fwdcolor="#c6c9d1"
     Promoter        5560..5732
                     /label="p02768"
                     /ApEinfo_revcolor="#b1ff67"
                     /ApEinfo_fwdcolor="#b1ff67"
     misc_feature    5733..5807
                     /label="RiboJ"
                     /ApEinfo_revcolor="#c7b0e3"
                     /ApEinfo_fwdcolor="#c7b0e3"
     RBS             5817..5828
                     /label="strong bacterial ribosome binding site (Elowitz and Leibler, 2000)"
                     /ApEinfo_revcolor="#d6b295"
                     /ApEinfo_fwdcolor="#d6b295"
ORIGIN
        1 ATGATTACAT CAGCATTACA TCGTGCAGCA GATTGGGCAA AATCAGTTTT TTCATCAGCA
       61 GCATTAGGTG ATCCACGTCG TACAGCACGT TTAGTTAATG TTGCAGCACA ATTAGCAAAA
      121 TATTCAGGTA AATCAATTAC AATTTCATCA GAAGGTTCAA AAGCAATGCA AGAAGGTGCA
      181 TATCGTTTTA TTCGTAATCC AAATGTTTCA GCAGAAGCAA TTCGTAAAGC AGGTGCAATG
      241 CAAACAGTTA AATTAGCACA AGAATTTCCA GAATTATTAG CAATTGAAGA TACAACATCA
      301 TTATCATATC GTCATCAAGT TGCAGAAGAA TTAGGTAAAT TAGGTTCAAT TCAAGATAAA
      361 TCACGTGGTT GGTGGGTTCA TTCAGTTTTA TTATTAGAAG CAACAACATT TCGTACAGTT
      421 GGTTTATTAC ATCAAGAATG GTGGATGCGT CCAGATGATC CAGCAGATGC AGATGAAAAA
      481 GAATCAGGTA AATGGTTAGC AGCAGCAGCA ACATCACGTT TACGTATGGG TTCAATGATG
      541 TCAAATGTTA TTGCAGTTTG TGATCGTGAA GCAGATATTC ATGCATATTT ACAAGATAAA
      601 TTAGCACATA ATGAACGTTT TGTTGTTCGT TCAAAACATC CACGTAAAGA TGTTGAATCA
      661 GGTTTATATT TATATGATCA TTTAAAAAAT CAACCAGAAT TAGGTGGTTA TCAAATTTCA
      721 ATTCCACAAA AAGGTGTTGT TGATAAACGT GGTAAACGTA AAAATCGTCC AGCACGTAAA
      781 GCATCATTAT CATTACGTTC AGGTCGTATT ACATTAAAAC AAGGTAATAT TACATTAAAT
      841 GCAGTTTTAG CAGAAGAAAT TAATCCACCA AAAGGTGAAA CACCATTAAA ATGGTTATTA
      901 TTAACATCAG AACCAGTTGA ATCATTAGCA CAAGCATTAC GTGTTATTGA TATTTATACA
      961 CATCGTTGGC GTATTGAAGA ATTTCATAAA GCATGGAAAA CAGGTGCAGG TGCAGAACGT
     1021 CAACGTATGG AAGAACCAGA TAATTTAGAA CGTATGGTTT CAATTTTATC ATTTGTTGCA
     1081 GTTCGTTTAT TACAATTACG TGAATCATTT ACACCACCAC AAGCATTACG TGCACAAGGT
     1141 TTATTAAAAG AAGCAGAACA TGTTGAATCA CAATCAGCAG AAACAGTTTT AACACCAGAT
     1201 GAATGTCAAT TATTAGGTTA TTTAGATAAA GGTAAACGTA AACGTAAAGA AAAAGCAGGT
     1261 TCATTACAAT GGGCATATAT GGCAATTGCA CGTTTAGGTG GTTTTATGGA TTCAAAACGT
     1321 ACAGGTATTG CATCATGGGG TGCATTATGG GAAGGTTGGG AAGCATTACA ATCAAAATTA
     1381 GATGGTTTTT TAGCAGCAAA AGATTTAATG GCACAAGGTA TTAAAATTTA AGCTTGGAAT
     1441 CTCCTTCTCG CCTCTTTCGC TGAACACGAA AGCGAATCCG TTCAGCACAC ACTTTACGAT
     1501 ATGGCGCAAA AAGTCCTCGG CTGCGTGCCG GAAGTGAAAG ACATCCACCT CACCATGCCC
     1561 AACAAGCATT GCCTGCTCGT GGACCTGTCC CGCTTCGGTC AGGACAATCC CAACGACTTT
     1621 TCCGCTGCAT AACCCTGCTT CGGGGTCATT ATAGCGATTT TTTCGGTATA TCCATCCTTT
     1681 TTCGCACGAT ATACAGGATT TTGCCAAAGG GTTCGTGTAG ACTTTCCTTG GTGTATCCAA
     1741 CGGCGTCAGC CGGGCAGGAT AGGTGAAGTA GGCCCACCCG CGAGCGGGTG TTCCTTCTTC
     1801 ACTGTCCCTT ATTCGCACCT GGCGGTGCTC AACGGGAATC CTGCTCTGCG AGGCTGGCCG
     1861 TACTCCTTCG GAGACGAGAC GAGACAGCCT GAGAATGGAT GCGAGTAATG ATACAACAAT
     1921 AGCGTGCTGT TCGCACGCTA AGGTCAGGCG GAATGGCACT TCCTTATTCC AGATGCGTGC
     1981 GGATTATGCA TGACTGGCCG TCGTTTTACA ACGTCGTGAC TGGGAAAACC CTGGCGCTTG
     2041 TGGTGGATCA CAGTTATTGG AGACTTCCTT GGCCGTACGA TGGGTTTTGT TTCAGGTATC
     2101 TGGCACTTTT CGGGGAAATG TGCGCGGAAC CCCTATTTGT TTATTTTTCT AAATACATTC
     2161 AAATATGTAT CCGCTCATGA GACAATAACC CTGATAAATG CTTCAATAAT ATTGAAAAAG
     2221 GAAGAGTATG AGTATTCAAC ATTTCCGTGT CGCCCTTATT CCCTTTTTTG CGGCATTTTG
     2281 CCTTCCTGTT TTTGCTCACC CAGAAACGCT GGTGAAAGTA AAAGATGCTG AAGATCAGTT
     2341 GGGTGCACGA GTGGGTTACA TCGAACTGGA TCTCAACAGC GGTAAGATCC TTGAGAGTTT
     2401 TCGCCCCGAA GAACGTTTTC CAATGATGAG CACTTTTAAA GTTCTGCTAT GTGGCGCGGT
     2461 ATTATCCCGT ATTGACGCCG GGCAAGAGCA ACTCGGTCGC CGCATACACT ATTCTCAGAA
     2521 TGACTTGGTT GAGTACTCAC CAGTCACAGA AAAGCATCTT ACGGATGGCA TGACAGTAAG
     2581 AGAATTATGC AGTGCTGCCA TAACCATGAG TGATAACACT GCGGCCAACT TACTTCTGAC
     2641 AACGATCGGA GGACCGAAGG AGCTAACCGC TTTTTTGCAC AACATGGGGG ATCATGTAAC
     2701 TCGCCTTGAT CGTTGGGAAC CGGAGCTGAA TGAAGCCATA CCAAACGACG AGCGTGACAC
     2761 CACGATGCCT GTAGCAATGG CAACAACGTT GCGCAAACTA TTAACTGGCG AACTACTTAC
     2821 TCTAGCTTCC CGGCAACAAT TAATAGACTG GATGGAGGCG GATAAAGTTG CAGGACCACT
     2881 TCTGCGCTCG GCCCTTCCGG CTGGCTGGTT TATTGCTGAT AAATCTGGAG CCGGTGAGCG
     2941 TGGCTCTCGC GGTATCATTG CAGCACTGGG GCCAGATGGT AAGCCCTCCC GTATCGTAGT
     3001 TATCTACACG ACGGGGAGTC AGGCAACTAT GGATGAACGA AATAGACAGA TCGCTGAGAT
     3061 AGGTGCCTCA CTGATTAAGC ATTGGTAACT GTCAGACCAA GTTTACTCAT ATATACTTTA
     3121 GATTGATTTA AAACTTCATT TTTAATTTAA AAGGATCTAG GTGAAGATCC TTGAATTGCC
     3181 ATTATCAACA AGTTTGTACA AAAAAGCAGG CTCCGAATTG GTATCACGAG GACGATTTGA
     3241 AGCCCCCTAC CCATTTACGC TGACTTGACG GGACGGCGGC TTTGTTGAAT AGAGCGTCAG
     3301 ACCCCGTAGA AAAGATCAAA GGATCTTCGG CCGGCCGGCG CGCCGATCTG AAGATCAGCA
     3361 GTTCAACCTG TTGATAGTAC GTACTAAGCT CTCATGTTTC ACGTACTAAG CTCTCATGTT
     3421 TAACGTACTA AGCTCTCATG TTTAACGAAC TAAACCCTCA TGGCTAACGT ACTAAGCTCT
     3481 CATGGCTAAC GTACTAAGCT CTCATGTTTC ACGTACTAAG CTCTCATGTT TGAACAATAA
     3541 AATTAATATA AATCAGCAAC TTAAATAGCC TCTAAGGTTT TAAGTTTTAT AAGAAAAAAA
     3601 AGAATATATA AGGCTTTTAA AGCCTTTAAG GTTTAACGGT TGTGGACAAC AAGCCAGGGA
     3661 TGTAACGCAC TGAGAAGCCC TTAGAGCCTC TCAAAGCAAT TTTGAGTGAC ACAGGAACAC
     3721 TTAACGGCTG ACATGGGGCG CGCCCAGCTG TAACGCCAGC AACGCGGCCT TTTTACGGTT
     3781 CCTGGCCTTT TGCTGGCCTT TTGCTCACAT GTTCTTTCCA GCGACATATG CCATACGCCG
     3841 AACTGAACTC CACCTAATGT CTTGGAGATT GTCGGATAGC GCGGAATAGG ATTGTGCCCT
     3901 CTGAGCGGAT AACAATTTCA CACAGGAAAC AGCTATGACC ATGACACATG CATCCACCAT
     3961 CGCAGACTTA TCATCACTGA GCCTCCACCT AGCCTATACA ACAATAGCGT GCGTGGTTAG
     4021 CACGCTAGGT GGAAGGGCTC GGAGTTGTGG TAATCTATGT ATCCTGGGGT TAGCGCTGTC
     4081 TCTTATACAC ATCTGCCGAC TGCGCAAAAG ACATAATCGA TTCACAAAAA ATAGGCACAC
     4141 GAAAAACAAG TTAAGGGATG CAGTTTATGC ATCCCTTAAC AAGCTTACTT ATTAAATAAT
     4201 TTATAGCTAT TGAAAAGAGA TAAGAATTGT TCAAAGCTAA TATTGTTTAA ATCGTCAATT
     4261 CCTGCATGTT TTAAGGAATT GTTAAATTGA TTTTTTGTAA ATATTTTCTT GTATTCTTTG
     4321 TTAACCCATT TCATAACGAA ATAATTATAC TTTTGTTTAT CTTTGTGTGA TATTCTTGAT
     4381 TTTTTTCTAC TTAATCTGAT AAGTGAGCTA TTCACTTTAG GTTTAGGATG AAAATATTCT
     4441 CTTGGAACCA TACTTAATAT AGAAATATCA ACTTCTGCCA TTAAAAGTAA TGCCAATGAG
     4501 CGTTTTGTAT TTAATAATCT TTTAGCAAAC CCGTATTCCA CGATTAAATA AATCTCATTA
     4561 GCTATACTAT CAAAAACAAT TTTGCGTATT ATATCCGTAC TTATGTTATA AGGTATATTA
     4621 CCATATATTT TATAGGATTG GTTTTTAGGA AATTTAAACT GCAATATATC CTTGTTTAAA
     4681 ACTTGGAAAT TATCGTGATC AACAAGTTTA TTTTCTGTAG TTTTGCATAA TTTATGGTCT
     4741 ATTTCAATGG CAGTTACGAA ATTACACCTC TTTACTAATT CAAGGGTAAA ATGGCCTTTT
     4801 CCTGAGCCGA TTTCAAAGAT ATTATCATGT TCATTTAATC TTATGTTTGT CATAATCTTG
     4861 TCGATATTAT GCTTAGAAGT AATAAAGTTT TGACTGTGTT TTATATTTTT CTCGTTCATT
     4921 TATAACCCTC TTTAATTTGG TTATATGAAT TTTGCTTATT AACGATTCAT TATAACCACT
     4981 TATTTTTTGT TTGGTTGATA ATGAACTGTG CTGATTACAA AAATACTAAA AATGCCCATA
     5041 TTTTTTCCTC CTTATAAAAT TAGTATAATT ATAGCACGAC CTCTGATAAA TATGAACATG
     5101 ATGAGTGATC GTTAAATTTA TACTGCAATC GGATGCGATT ATTGAATAAA AGATATGAGA
     5161 GATTTATCTA ATTTCTTTTT TCTTGTAAAA AAAGAAAGTT CTTAAAGGTT TTATAGTTTT
     5221 GGTCGTAGAG CACACGGTTT AACGACTTAA TTACGAAGTA AATAAGTCTA GTGTGTTAGA
     5281 CTTTATGAAA TCTATATACG TTTATATATA TTTATTATCC GGAGGTGTAG CATGTCTCAT
     5341 TCAATTTTGA GGGTTGCCAG AGTTAAAGGA TCGGGTCACG CGTAGGACGC GTCGAGTAGG
     5401 GTAATGGTAC ATGAAACGAT GGACGGGCAn nnnnnnnnnn nnnnnnnnnG TTCCGCAGCC
     5461 ACACGCCGTG TGAAGCTGGA GATGTGTATA AGAGACAGCT CGGTACCAAA TTCCAGAAAA
     5521 GAGGCCTCCC GAAAGGGGGG CCTTTTTTCG TTTTGGTCCT GATAACTTGT GAGTAACATA
     5581 GAATAACTTA TGCATATCTG CAAACAGGTT ATGCACATGT TGAAAACCTT GTGTCAGTGT
     5641 GGTAAAGTCA CTTATCCACA AATCCACAGG CCCTATTACT ATTATTACTA TCTTTTAATT
     5701 AATTAATATA AATATATAAG CGAGGGTATG AAAGCTGTCA CCGGATGTGC TTTCCGGTCT
     5761 GATGAGTCCG TGAGGACGAA ACAGCCTCTA CAAATAATTT TGTTTAAGAA TTCATTAAAG
     5821 AGGAGAAAGG TACC
//
