# Supplementary material for: A genetic platform for a biocementation bacterium
Source: bioRxiv preprint, doi:10.64898/2025.12.05.692644, version 1 (2025-12-06)
Supplement: Plasmid Sequences [file 692644_file03.zip › Sporosarcina Plasmid Vectors/Transposon plasmids/pGLU_387.gb]

LOCUS       pGLU_387                6045 bp ds-DNA     circular     11-APR-2025
DEFINITION  .
FEATURES             Location/Qualifiers
     prokaryote p... complement(352..803)
                     /label="PermC"
                     /ApEinfo_revcolor="#faac61"
                     /ApEinfo_fwdcolor="#faac61"
     primer          complement(773..832)
                     /label="oLO.225"
                     /note="sequence: CCCTACTCGACGCGTCCTACGCGTGACCCGATCCTTTAACTCTGGCAACCCTCAAAATTG"
                     /ApEinfo_revcolor="#85dae9"
                     /ApEinfo_fwdcolor="#85dae9"
     misc_feature    804..833
                     /label="F primer binding"
                     /ApEinfo_revcolor="#c7b0e3"
                     /ApEinfo_fwdcolor="#c7b0e3"
     primer          833..880
                     /label="oLO.230"
                     /note="sequence: TAATGTCCGACGGGGAGTATATACTGCATGAAGAGCGAAAGTGAAACG"
                     /ApEinfo_revcolor="#85dae9"
                     /ApEinfo_fwdcolor="#85dae9"
     Barcode         838..857
                     /label="BC.0005"
                     /ApEinfo_revcolor="#c6c9d1"
                     /ApEinfo_fwdcolor="#c6c9d1"
     prokaryote p... 869..998
                     /label="BBa_J72163 GlpT Promoter"
                     /ApEinfo_revcolor="#75c6a9"
                     /ApEinfo_fwdcolor="#75c6a9"
     RBS             999..1034
                     /label="sfGFP Ribosome Binding Site"
                     /ApEinfo_revcolor="#b7e6d7"
                     /ApEinfo_fwdcolor="#b7e6d7"
     CDS             1035..1751
                     /label="sfGFP"
                     /ApEinfo_revcolor="#ffef86"
                     /ApEinfo_fwdcolor="#ffef86"
     prokaryote t... 1752..1841
                     /label="ECK120029600"
                     /ApEinfo_revcolor="#f8d3a9"
                     /ApEinfo_fwdcolor="#f8d3a9"
     CDS             1850..2896
                     /label="Himar.007"
                     /ApEinfo_revcolor="#ffef86"
                     /ApEinfo_fwdcolor="#ffef86"
     prokaryote t... 2901..3081
                     /label="TAmarelleT9"
                     /ApEinfo_revcolor="#f58a5e"
                     /ApEinfo_fwdcolor="#f58a5e"
     miscellaneous   3082..3327
                     /label="oriT"
                     /ApEinfo_revcolor="#84b0dc"
                     /ApEinfo_fwdcolor="#84b0dc"
     miscellaneous   complement(3336..3375)
                     /label="UNS1"
                     /ApEinfo_revcolor="#9eafd2"
                     /ApEinfo_fwdcolor="#9eafd2"
     prokaryote t... complement(3376..3405)
                     /label="L2U5H11"
                     /ApEinfo_revcolor="#f8d3a9"
                     /ApEinfo_fwdcolor="#f8d3a9"
     primer_bind     complement(3458..3474)
                     /label="M13 fwd"
                     /ApEinfo_revcolor="#d59687"
                     /ApEinfo_fwdcolor="#d59687"
     promoter        3588..3692
                     /label="Pamp"
                     /ApEinfo_revcolor="#faac61"
                     /ApEinfo_fwdcolor="#faac61"
     CDS             3693..4553
                     /label="AmpR"
                     /ApEinfo_revcolor="#f58a5e"
                     /ApEinfo_fwdcolor="#f58a5e"
     ORI             complement(4810..5198)
                     /label="R6K ORI"
                     /ApEinfo_revcolor="#f58a5e"
                     /ApEinfo_fwdcolor="#f58a5e"
     primer_bind     5388..5404
                     /label="M13 rev"
                     /ApEinfo_revcolor="#c7b0e3"
                     /ApEinfo_fwdcolor="#c7b0e3"
     prokaryote p... complement(5461..5492)
                     /label="L2U8H11"
                     /ApEinfo_revcolor="#75c6a9"
                     /ApEinfo_fwdcolor="#75c6a9"
     miscellaneous   complement(5493..5532)
                     /label="UNSX"
                     /ApEinfo_revcolor="#9eafd2"
                     /ApEinfo_fwdcolor="#9eafd2"
     miscellaneous   complement(5541..5570)
                     /label="Himar_RE"
                     /ApEinfo_revcolor="#c6c9d1"
                     /ApEinfo_fwdcolor="#c6c9d1"
     prokaryote t... complement(5571..5656)
                     /label="TermC"
                     /ApEinfo_revcolor="#f8d3a9"
                     /ApEinfo_fwdcolor="#f8d3a9"
     CDS             complement(5661..350)
                     /label="ermC"
                     /ApEinfo_revcolor="#ffef86"
                     /ApEinfo_fwdcolor="#ffef86"
ORIGIN
        1 TCAAAAACAA TTTTGCGTAT TATATCCGTA CTTATGTTAT AAGGTATATT ACCATATATT
       61 TTATAGGATT GGTTTTTAGG AAATTTAAAC TGCAATATAT CCTTGTTTAA AACTTGGAAA
      121 TTATCGTGAT CAACAAGTTT ATTTTCTGTA GTTTTGCATA ATTTATGGTC TATTTCAATG
      181 GCAGTTACGA AATTACACCT CTTTACTAAT TCAAGGGTAA AATGGCCTTT TCCTGAGCCG
      241 ATTTCAAAGA TATTATCATG TTCATTTAAT CTTATGTTTG TCATAATCTT GTCGATATTA
      301 TGCTTAGAAG TAATAAAGTT TTGACTGTGT TTTATATTTT TCTCGTTCAT TTATAACCCT
      361 CTTTAATTTG GTTATATGAA TTTTGCTTAT TAACGATTCA TTATAACCAC TTATTTTTTG
      421 TTTGGTTGAT AATGAACTGT GCTGATTACA AAAATACTAA AAATGCCCAT ATTTTTTCCT
      481 CCTTATAAAA TTAGTATAAT TATAGCACGA CCTCTGATAA ATATGAACAT GATGAGTGAT
      541 CGTTAAATTT ATACTGCAAT CGGATGCGAT TATTGAATAA AAGATATGAG AGATTTATCT
      601 AATTTCTTTT TTCTTGTAAA AAAAGAAAGT TCTTAAAGGT TTTATAGTTT TGGTCGTAGA
      661 GCACACGGTT TAACGACTTA ATTACGAAGT AAATAAGTCT AGTGTGTTAG ACTTTATGAA
      721 ATCTATATAC GTTTATATAT ATTTATTATC CGGAGGTGTA GCATGTCTCA TTCAATTTTG
      781 AGGGTTGCCA GAGTTAAAGG ATCGGGTCAC GCGTAGGACG CGTCGAGTAG GGTAATGTCC
      841 GACGGGGAGT ATATACTGCA TGAAGAGCGA AAGTGAAACG TGATTTCATG CGTCATTTTG
      901 AACATTTTGT AAATCTTATT TAATAATGTG TGCGGCAATT CACATTTAAT TTATGAATGT
      961 TTTCTTAACA TCGCGGCAAC TCAAGAAACG GCAGGTTCGG ATCTTAGCTA CTAGAGAAAG
     1021 AGGAGAAATA CTAGATGCGT AAAGGCGAAG AACTGTTCAC TGGTGTCGTC CCTATTCTGG
     1081 TGGAACTGGA TGGTGATGTC AACGGTCATA AGTTTTCCGT GCGTGGCGAG GGTGAAGGTG
     1141 ACGCAACTAA TGGTAAACTG ACGCTGAAGT TCATCTGTAC TACTGGTAAA CTGCCGGTTC
     1201 CTTGGCCGAC TCTGGTAACG ACGCTGACTT ATGGTGTTCA GTGCTTTGCT CGTTATCCGG
     1261 ACCATATGAA GCAGCATGAC TTCTTCAAGT CCGCCATGCC GGAAGGCTAT GTGCAGGAAC
     1321 GCACGATTTC CTTTAAGGAT GACGGCACGT ACAAAACGCG TGCGGAAGTG AAATTTGAAG
     1381 GCGATACCCT GGTAAACCGC ATTGAGCTGA AAGGCATTGA CTTTAAAGAG GACGGCAATA
     1441 TCCTGGGCCA TAAGCTGGAA TACAATTTTA ACAGCCACAA TGTTTACATC ACCGCCGATA
     1501 AACAAAAAAA TGGCATTAAA GCGAATTTTA AAATTCGCCA CAACGTGGAG GATGGCAGCG
     1561 TGCAGCTGGC TGATCACTAC CAGCAAAACA CTCCAATCGG TGATGGTCCT GTTCTGCTGC
     1621 CAGACAATCA CTATCTGAGC ACGCAAAGCG TTCTGTCTAA AGATCCGAAC GAGAAACGCG
     1681 ATCATATGGT TCTGCTGGAG TTCGTAACCG CAGCGGGCAT CACGCATGGT ATGGATGAAC
     1741 TGTACAAATG ATTCAGCCAA AAAACTTAAG ACCGCCGGTC TTGTCCACTA CCTTGCAGTA
     1801 ATGCGGTGGA CAGGATCGGC GGTTTTCTTT TCTCTTCTCA AGCTCTTCAA TGGAAAAAAA
     1861 AGAATTTCGT GTTTTAATCA AATATTGTTT TTTAAAAGGA AAAAATACAG TTGAAGCAAA
     1921 AACATGGTTA GATAATGAAT TTCCAGATTC AGCACCAGGA AAATCAACAA TTATTGATTG
     1981 GTATGCAAAA TTCAAACGTG GTGAAATGTC AACGGAAGAT GGTGAACGTA GTGGACGTCC
     2041 AAAAGAAGTT GTTACAGATG AAAATATTAA AAAAATTCAT AAAATGATTC TTAATGACCG
     2101 TAAAATGAAA TTAATTGAAA TTGCAGAAGC ATTAAAAATT TCAAAAGAAC GTGTTGGTCA
     2161 TATTATTCAT CAATATCTTG ATATGCGTAA GTTATGTGCG AAATGGGTTC CACGTGAATT
     2221 AACATTTGAT CAAAAACAAC GTCGTGTTGA TGATTCAAAA CGTTGTTTAC AATTATTAAC
     2281 ACGTAATACA CCAGAATTTT TTCGTCGTTA TGTTACAATG GATGAAACAT GGTTACATCA
     2341 TTATACACCT GAATCAAATC GTCAATCGGC TGAATGGACA GCGACAGGTG AACCATCGCC
     2401 AAAACGTGGA AAAACACAAA AATCAGCTGG CAAAGTAATG GCATCAGTTT TTTGGGATGC
     2461 GCATGGAATT ATTTTTATTG ATTATCTTGA AAAAGGAAAA ACGATTAATA GTGATTATTA
     2521 TATGGCGTTA TTAGAACGTT TAAAAGTCGA AATTGCGGCA AAACGTCCAC ATATGAAAAA
     2581 AAAAAAAGTT TTATTTCATC AAGATAATGC ACCATGTCAC AAATCATTAA GAACGATGGC
     2641 AAAAATTCAT GAATTAGGCT TTGAATTATT ACCTCATCCA CCATATTCAC CAGATCTTGC
     2701 ACCATCAGAT TTTTTTTTAT TTTCAGATCT TAAAAGAATG CTAGCAGGTA AAAAATTTGG
     2761 CTGTAATGAA GAAGTTATTG CAGAAACAGA AGCATATTTT GAAGCAAAAC CAAAAGAATA
     2821 TTATCAAAAT GGTATTAAAA AATTAGAAGG TCGTTATAAT CGTTGTATTG CTTTAGAAGG
     2881 TAATTATGTT GAATAAGCTT GGAATCTCCT TCTCGCCTCT TTCGCTGAAC ACGAAAGCGA
     2941 ATCCGTTCAG CACACACTTT ACGATATGGC GCAAAAAGTC CTCGGCTGCG TGCCGGAAGT
     3001 GAAAGACATC CACCTCACCA TGCCCAACAA GCATTGCCTG CTCGTGGACC TGTCCCGCTT
     3061 CGGTCAGGAC AATCCCAACG ACTTTTCCGC TGCATAACCC TGCTTCGGGG TCATTATAGC
     3121 GATTTTTTCG GTATATCCAT CCTTTTTCGC ACGATATACA GGATTTTGCC AAAGGGTTCG
     3181 TGTAGACTTT CCTTGGTGTA TCCAACGGCG TCAGCCGGGC AGGATAGGTG AAGTAGGCCC
     3241 ACCCGCGAGC GGGTGTTCCT TCTTCACTGT CCCTTATTCG CACCTGGCGG TGCTCAACGG
     3301 GAATCCTGCT CTGCGAGGCT GGCCGTACTC CTTCGGAGAC GAGACGAGAC AGCCTGAGAA
     3361 TGGATGCGAG TAATGATACA ACAATAGCGT GCTGTTCGCA CGCTAAGGTC AGGCGGAATG
     3421 GCACTTCCTT ATTCCAGATG CGTGCGGATT ATGCATGACT GGCCGTCGTT TTACAACGTC
     3481 GTGACTGGGA AAACCCTGGC GCTTGTGGTG GATCACAGTT ATTGGAGACT TCCTTGGCCG
     3541 TACGATGGGT TTTGTTTCAG GTATCTGGCA CTTTTCGGGG AAATGTGCGC GGAACCCCTA
     3601 TTTGTTTATT TTTCTAAATA CATTCAAATA TGTATCCGCT CATGAGACAA TAACCCTGAT
     3661 AAATGCTTCA ATAATATTGA AAAAGGAAGA GTATGAGTAT TCAACATTTC CGTGTCGCCC
     3721 TTATTCCCTT TTTTGCGGCA TTTTGCCTTC CTGTTTTTGC TCACCCAGAA ACGCTGGTGA
     3781 AAGTAAAAGA TGCTGAAGAT CAGTTGGGTG CACGAGTGGG TTACATCGAA CTGGATCTCA
     3841 ACAGCGGTAA GATCCTTGAG AGTTTTCGCC CCGAAGAACG TTTTCCAATG ATGAGCACTT
     3901 TTAAAGTTCT GCTATGTGGC GCGGTATTAT CCCGTATTGA CGCCGGGCAA GAGCAACTCG
     3961 GTCGCCGCAT ACACTATTCT CAGAATGACT TGGTTGAGTA CTCACCAGTC ACAGAAAAGC
     4021 ATCTTACGGA TGGCATGACA GTAAGAGAAT TATGCAGTGC TGCCATAACC ATGAGTGATA
     4081 ACACTGCGGC CAACTTACTT CTGACAACGA TCGGAGGACC GAAGGAGCTA ACCGCTTTTT
     4141 TGCACAACAT GGGGGATCAT GTAACTCGCC TTGATCGTTG GGAACCGGAG CTGAATGAAG
     4201 CCATACCAAA CGACGAGCGT GACACCACGA TGCCTGTAGC AATGGCAACA ACGTTGCGCA
     4261 AACTATTAAC TGGCGAACTA CTTACTCTAG CTTCCCGGCA ACAATTAATA GACTGGATGG
     4321 AGGCGGATAA AGTTGCAGGA CCACTTCTGC GCTCGGCCCT TCCGGCTGGC TGGTTTATTG
     4381 CTGATAAATC TGGAGCCGGT GAGCGTGGCT CTCGCGGTAT CATTGCAGCA CTGGGGCCAG
     4441 ATGGTAAGCC CTCCCGTATC GTAGTTATCT ACACGACGGG GAGTCAGGCA ACTATGGATG
     4501 AACGAAATAG ACAGATCGCT GAGATAGGTG CCTCACTGAT TAAGCATTGG TAACTGTCAG
     4561 ACCAAGTTTA CTCATATATA CTTTAGATTG ATTTAAAACT TCATTTTTAA TTTAAAAGGA
     4621 TCTAGGTGAA GATCCTTGAA TTGCCATTAT CAACAAGTTT GTACAAAAAA GCAGGCTCCG
     4681 AATTGGTATC ACGAGGACGA TTTGAAGCCC CCTACCCATT TACGCTGACT TGACGGGACG
     4741 GCGGCTTTGT TGAATAGAGC GTCAGACCCC GTAGAAAAGA TCAAAGGATC TTCGGCCGGC
     4801 CGGCGCGCCG ATCTGAAGAT CAGCAGTTCA ACCTGTTGAT AGTACGTACT AAGCTCTCAT
     4861 GTTTCACGTA CTAAGCTCTC ATGTTTAACG TACTAAGCTC TCATGTTTAA CGAACTAAAC
     4921 CCTCATGGCT AACGTACTAA GCTCTCATGG CTAACGTACT AAGCTCTCAT GTTTCACGTA
     4981 CTAAGCTCTC ATGTTTGAAC AATAAAATTA ATATAAATCA GCAACTTAAA TAGCCTCTAA
     5041 GGTTTTAAGT TTTATAAGAA AAAAAAGAAT ATATAAGGCT TTTAAAGCCT TTAAGGTTTA
     5101 ACGGTTGTGG ACAACAAGCC AGGGATGTAA CGCACTGAGA AGCCCTTAGA GCCTCTCAAA
     5161 GCAATTTTGA GTGACACAGG AACACTTAAC GGCTGACATG GGGCGCGCCC AGCTGTAACG
     5221 CCAGCAACGC GGCCTTTTTA CGGTTCCTGG CCTTTTGCTG GCCTTTTGCT CACATGTTCT
     5281 TTCCAGCGAC ATATGCCATA CGCCGAACTG AACTCCACCT AATGTCTTGG AGATTGTCGG
     5341 ATAGCGCGGA ATAGGATTGT GCCCTCTGAG CGGATAACAA TTTCACACAG GAAACAGCTA
     5401 TGACCATGAC ACATGCATCC ACCATCGCAG ACTTATCATC ACTGAGCCTC CACCTAGCCT
     5461 ATACAACAAT AGCGTGCGTG GTTAGCACGC TAGGTGGAAG GGCTCGGAGT TGTGGTAATC
     5521 TATGTATCCT GGGGTTAGCG TAACAGGTTG GATGATAAGT CCCCGGTCTA GCCGACTGCG
     5581 CAAAAGACAT AATCGATTCA CAAAAAATAG GCACACGAAA AACAAGTTAA GGGATGCAGT
     5641 TTATGCATCC CTTAACAAGC TTACTTATTA AATAATTTAT AGCTATTGAA AAGAGATAAG
     5701 AATTGTTCAA AGCTAATATT GTTTAAATCG TCAATTCCTG CATGTTTTAA GGAATTGTTA
     5761 AATTGATTTT TTGTAAATAT TTTCTTGTAT TCTTTGTTAA CCCATTTCAT AACGAAATAA
     5821 TTATACTTTT GTTTATCTTT GTGTGATATT CTTGATTTTT TTCTACTTAA TCTGATAAGT
     5881 GAGCTATTCA CTTTAGGTTT AGGATGAAAA TATTCTCTTG GAACCATACT TAATATAGAA
     5941 ATATCAACTT CTGCCATTAA AAGTAATGCC AATGAGCGTT TTGTATTTAA TAATCTTTTA
     6001 GCAAACCCGT ATTCCACGAT TAAATAAATC TCATTAGCTA TACTA
//
