# Supplementary material for: A genetic platform for a biocementation bacterium
Source: bioRxiv preprint, doi:10.64898/2025.12.05.692644, version 1 (2025-12-06)
Supplement: Plasmid Sequences [file 692644_file03.zip › Sporosarcina Plasmid Vectors/Transposon plasmids/pGLU_498.gb]

LOCUS       pGLU_498                5834 bp ds-DNA     circular     30-APR-2025
DEFINITION  .
FEATURES             Location/Qualifiers
     CDS             1..1431
                     /label="Tn5.003"
                     /ApEinfo_revcolor="#ffef86"
                     /ApEinfo_fwdcolor="#ffef86"
     prokaryote t... 1436..1616
                     /label="TAmarelleT9"
                     /ApEinfo_revcolor="#f58a5e"
                     /ApEinfo_fwdcolor="#f58a5e"
     miscellaneous   1617..1862
                     /label="oriT"
                     /ApEinfo_revcolor="#84b0dc"
                     /ApEinfo_fwdcolor="#84b0dc"
     miscellaneous   complement(1871..1910)
                     /label="UNS1"
                     /ApEinfo_revcolor="#9eafd2"
                     /ApEinfo_fwdcolor="#9eafd2"
     prokaryote t... complement(1911..1940)
                     /label="L2U5H11"
                     /ApEinfo_revcolor="#f8d3a9"
                     /ApEinfo_fwdcolor="#f8d3a9"
     primer_bind     complement(1993..2009)
                     /label="M13 fwd"
                     /ApEinfo_revcolor="#d59687"
                     /ApEinfo_fwdcolor="#d59687"
     primer_bind     complement(1993..2010)
                     /label="M13-fwd"
                     /ApEinfo_revcolor="#85dae9"
                     /ApEinfo_fwdcolor="#85dae9"
     promoter        2123..2227
                     /label="Pamp"
                     /ApEinfo_revcolor="#faac61"
                     /ApEinfo_fwdcolor="#faac61"
     CDS             2228..3088
                     /label="AmpR"
                     /ApEinfo_revcolor="#f58a5e"
                     /ApEinfo_fwdcolor="#f58a5e"
     misc_feature    3189..3209
                     /label="Gateway recomb1"
                     /ApEinfo_revcolor="#f58a5e"
                     /ApEinfo_fwdcolor="#f58a5e"
     misc_recomb     3189..3209
                     /label="attB1"
                     /ApEinfo_revcolor="#c7b0e3"
                     /ApEinfo_fwdcolor="#c7b0e3"
     ORI             complement(3345..3733)
                     /label="R6K ORI"
                     /ApEinfo_revcolor="#f58a5e"
                     /ApEinfo_fwdcolor="#f58a5e"
     primer_bind     3923..3939
                     /label="M13 rev"
                     /ApEinfo_revcolor="#c7b0e3"
                     /ApEinfo_fwdcolor="#c7b0e3"
     primer_bind     3923..3943
                     /label="M13-rev"
                     /ApEinfo_revcolor="#85dae9"
                     /ApEinfo_fwdcolor="#85dae9"
     prokaryote p... complement(3996..4027)
                     /label="L2U8H11"
                     /ApEinfo_revcolor="#75c6a9"
                     /ApEinfo_fwdcolor="#75c6a9"
     miscellaneous   complement(4028..4067)
                     /label="UNSX"
                     /ApEinfo_revcolor="#9eafd2"
                     /ApEinfo_fwdcolor="#9eafd2"
     miscellaneous   4076..4094
                     /label="Tn5_LE"
                     /ApEinfo_revcolor="#faac61"
                     /ApEinfo_fwdcolor="#faac61"
     miscellaneous   complement(4076..4094)
                     /label="Tn5_RE"
                     /ApEinfo_revcolor="#faac61"
                     /ApEinfo_fwdcolor="#faac61"
     prokaryote t... complement(4095..4180)
                     /label="TermC"
                     /ApEinfo_revcolor="#f8d3a9"
                     /ApEinfo_fwdcolor="#f8d3a9"
     misc_feature    complement(4185..4919)
                     /label="ermC"
                     /ApEinfo_revcolor="#faac61"
                     /ApEinfo_fwdcolor="#faac61"
     prokaryote p... complement(4921..5372)
                     /label="PermC"
                     /ApEinfo_revcolor="#faac61"
                     /ApEinfo_fwdcolor="#faac61"
     RBS             complement(5042..5052)
                     /label="bsRBS"
                     /ApEinfo_revcolor="#b7e6d7"
                     /ApEinfo_fwdcolor="#b7e6d7"
     Primer site     5373..5402
                     /label="F-skpp-asm-15-mer-2x"
                     /ApEinfo_revcolor="#f58a5e"
                     /ApEinfo_fwdcolor="#f58a5e"
     misc_feature    5373..5402
                     /label="F primer binding"
                     /ApEinfo_revcolor="#d6b295"
                     /ApEinfo_fwdcolor="#d6b295"
     Barcode         5407..5426
                     /label="BC.0008"
                     /ApEinfo_revcolor="#c6c9d1"
                     /ApEinfo_fwdcolor="#c6c9d1"
     Barcode         5407..5426
                     /label=">skpp-8-F sk20mer-88693"
                     /ApEinfo_revcolor="#faac61"
                     /ApEinfo_fwdcolor="#faac61"
     Primer site     5450..5479
                     /label="R-skpp-asm-15-mer-2x"
                     /ApEinfo_revcolor="#f58a5e"
                     /ApEinfo_fwdcolor="#f58a5e"
     misc_feature    complement(5450..5479)
                     /label="R primer binding"
                     /ApEinfo_revcolor="#d6b295"
                     /ApEinfo_fwdcolor="#d6b295"
     miscellaneous   5480..5498
                     /label="Tn5_RE"
                     /ApEinfo_revcolor="#faac61"
                     /ApEinfo_fwdcolor="#faac61"
     miscellaneous   complement(5480..5498)
                     /label="Tn5_LE"
                     /ApEinfo_revcolor="#faac61"
                     /ApEinfo_fwdcolor="#faac61"
     terminator      5499..5559
                     /label="L3S2P21"
                     /ApEinfo_revcolor="#c6c9d1"
                     /ApEinfo_fwdcolor="#c6c9d1"
     Promoter        5560..5732
                     /label="p02768"
                     /ApEinfo_revcolor="#b1ff67"
                     /ApEinfo_fwdcolor="#b1ff67"
     misc_feature    5733..5807
                     /label="RiboJ"
                     /ApEinfo_revcolor="#c7b0e3"
                     /ApEinfo_fwdcolor="#c7b0e3"
     RBS             5817..5828
                     /label="strong bacterial ribosome binding site (Elowitz and Leibler, 2000)"
                     /ApEinfo_revcolor="#d6b295"
                     /ApEinfo_fwdcolor="#d6b295"
ORIGIN
        1 ATGATTACAT CGGCTTTACA TCGTGCAGCA GATTGGGCAA AATCAGTTTT TTCGTCGGCC
       61 GCATTAGGTG ATCCACGTCG TACAGCACGT TTAGTTAACG TAGCAGCACA GTTAGCGAAA
      121 TATTCAGGTA AATCAATTAC AATTTCATCA GAAGGTTCAA AAGCGATGCA AGAAGGTGCA
      181 TATCGTTTTA TTCGTAACCC AAATGTTTCA GCAGAAGCAA TTCGTAAAGC AGGTGCGATG
      241 CAAACAGTTA AATTAGCGCA AGAATTTCCA GAATTATTAG CTATTGAAGA TACAACATCG
      301 TTATCATATC GTCATCAAGT TGCAGAAGAA TTAGGTAAAT TAGGTTCAAT TCAAGATAAA
      361 TCACGTGGTT GGTGGGTTCA TTCAGTTTTA TTATTAGAAG CAACAACATT TCGTACAGTT
      421 GGTTTATTAC ATCAGGAATG GTGGATGCGT CCAGATGATC CAGCAGATGC AGATGAAAAA
      481 GAATCAGGTA AATGGTTAGC GGCCGCCGCT ACTTCGCGTT TAAGGATGGG TTCAATGATG
      541 TCAAATGTTA TTGCAGTTTG TGATCGTGAA GCAGATATTC ATGCATATTT ACAGGATAAA
      601 TTAGCGCATA ATGAACGTTT TGTTGTTCGT TCAAAACATC CACGTAAAGA TGTTGAATCA
      661 GGTTTATATT TATATGATCA CTTAAAAAAT CAACCAGAAT TAGGTGGTTA TCAAATTTCA
      721 ATTCCACAAA AAGGTGTTGT TGATAAACGT GGTAAACGTA AAAATCGTCC AGCACGTAAA
      781 GCATCATTAT CATTACGTTC AGGTCGTATT ACATTAAAAC AAGGTAATAT TACATTAAAT
      841 GCAGTTTTAG CGGAAGAAAT TAACCCACCA AAAGGTGAAA CACCATTAAA ATGGTTATTA
      901 TTAACATCAG AGCCAGTTGA ATCGTTAGCG CAGGCATTAC GTGTTATTGA TATTTATACA
      961 CATCGTTGGC GTATTGAAGA ATTTCACAAA GCATGGAAAA CGGGTGCAGG TGCAGAACGT
     1021 CAACGTATGG AAGAACCAGA TAATTTAGAA CGTATGGTTT CAATTTTATC ATTTGTTGCA
     1081 GTTCGTTTAT TACAGTTACG TGAATCGTTT ACTCCACCAC AGGCTTTACG TGCACAAGGT
     1141 TTATTAAAAG AAGCAGAACA CGTAGAATCA CAATCAGCAG AAACAGTTTT AACACCAGAT
     1201 GAATGTCAGT TATTAGGTTA TTTAGATAAA GGTAAACGTA AACGTAAAGA AAAAGCAGGT
     1261 TCATTACAGT GGGCATATAT GGCAATTGCA CGTTTAGGTG GTTTTATGGA TTCAAAACGT
     1321 ACAGGTATTG CATCATGGGG TGCATTATGG GAAGGTTGGG AAGCATTACA GTCAAAATTA
     1381 GATGGTTTTT TAGCGGCAAA AGACTTAATG GCACAAGGTA TTAAAATCTA AGCTTGGAAT
     1441 CTCCTTCTCG CCTCTTTCGC TGAACACGAA AGCGAATCCG TTCAGCACAC ACTTTACGAT
     1501 ATGGCGCAAA AAGTCCTCGG CTGCGTGCCG GAAGTGAAAG ACATCCACCT CACCATGCCC
     1561 AACAAGCATT GCCTGCTCGT GGACCTGTCC CGCTTCGGTC AGGACAATCC CAACGACTTT
     1621 TCCGCTGCAT AACCCTGCTT CGGGGTCATT ATAGCGATTT TTTCGGTATA TCCATCCTTT
     1681 TTCGCACGAT ATACAGGATT TTGCCAAAGG GTTCGTGTAG ACTTTCCTTG GTGTATCCAA
     1741 CGGCGTCAGC CGGGCAGGAT AGGTGAAGTA GGCCCACCCG CGAGCGGGTG TTCCTTCTTC
     1801 ACTGTCCCTT ATTCGCACCT GGCGGTGCTC AACGGGAATC CTGCTCTGCG AGGCTGGCCG
     1861 TACTCCTTCG GAGACGAGAC GAGACAGCCT GAGAATGGAT GCGAGTAATG ATACAACAAT
     1921 AGCGTGCTGT TCGCACGCTA AGGTCAGGCG GAATGGCACT TCCTTATTCC AGATGCGTGC
     1981 GGATTATGCA TGACTGGCCG TCGTTTTACA ACGTCGTGAC TGGGAAAACC CTGGCGCTTG
     2041 TGGTGGATCA CAGTTATTGG AGACTTCCTT GGCCGTACGA TGGGTTTTGT TTCAGGTATC
     2101 TGGCACTTTT CGGGGAAATG TGCGCGGAAC CCCTATTTGT TTATTTTTCT AAATACATTC
     2161 AAATATGTAT CCGCTCATGA GACAATAACC CTGATAAATG CTTCAATAAT ATTGAAAAAG
     2221 GAAGAGTATG AGTATTCAAC ATTTCCGTGT CGCCCTTATT CCCTTTTTTG CGGCATTTTG
     2281 CCTTCCTGTT TTTGCTCACC CAGAAACGCT GGTGAAAGTA AAAGATGCTG AAGATCAGTT
     2341 GGGTGCACGA GTGGGTTACA TCGAACTGGA TCTCAACAGC GGTAAGATCC TTGAGAGTTT
     2401 TCGCCCCGAA GAACGTTTTC CAATGATGAG CACTTTTAAA GTTCTGCTAT GTGGCGCGGT
     2461 ATTATCCCGT ATTGACGCCG GGCAAGAGCA ACTCGGTCGC CGCATACACT ATTCTCAGAA
     2521 TGACTTGGTT GAGTACTCAC CAGTCACAGA AAAGCATCTT ACGGATGGCA TGACAGTAAG
     2581 AGAATTATGC AGTGCTGCCA TAACCATGAG TGATAACACT GCGGCCAACT TACTTCTGAC
     2641 AACGATCGGA GGACCGAAGG AGCTAACCGC TTTTTTGCAC AACATGGGGG ATCATGTAAC
     2701 TCGCCTTGAT CGTTGGGAAC CGGAGCTGAA TGAAGCCATA CCAAACGACG AGCGTGACAC
     2761 CACGATGCCT GTAGCAATGG CAACAACGTT GCGCAAACTA TTAACTGGCG AACTACTTAC
     2821 TCTAGCTTCC CGGCAACAAT TAATAGACTG GATGGAGGCG GATAAAGTTG CAGGACCACT
     2881 TCTGCGCTCG GCCCTTCCGG CTGGCTGGTT TATTGCTGAT AAATCTGGAG CCGGTGAGCG
     2941 TGGCTCTCGC GGTATCATTG CAGCACTGGG GCCAGATGGT AAGCCCTCCC GTATCGTAGT
     3001 TATCTACACG ACGGGGAGTC AGGCAACTAT GGATGAACGA AATAGACAGA TCGCTGAGAT
     3061 AGGTGCCTCA CTGATTAAGC ATTGGTAACT GTCAGACCAA GTTTACTCAT ATATACTTTA
     3121 GATTGATTTA AAACTTCATT TTTAATTTAA AAGGATCTAG GTGAAGATCC TTGAATTGCC
     3181 ATTATCAACA AGTTTGTACA AAAAAGCAGG CTCCGAATTG GTATCACGAG GACGATTTGA
     3241 AGCCCCCTAC CCATTTACGC TGACTTGACG GGACGGCGGC TTTGTTGAAT AGAGCGTCAG
     3301 ACCCCGTAGA AAAGATCAAA GGATCTTCGG CCGGCCGGCG CGCCGATCTG AAGATCAGCA
     3361 GTTCAACCTG TTGATAGTAC GTACTAAGCT CTCATGTTTC ACGTACTAAG CTCTCATGTT
     3421 TAACGTACTA AGCTCTCATG TTTAACGAAC TAAACCCTCA TGGCTAACGT ACTAAGCTCT
     3481 CATGGCTAAC GTACTAAGCT CTCATGTTTC ACGTACTAAG CTCTCATGTT TGAACAATAA
     3541 AATTAATATA AATCAGCAAC TTAAATAGCC TCTAAGGTTT TAAGTTTTAT AAGAAAAAAA
     3601 AGAATATATA AGGCTTTTAA AGCCTTTAAG GTTTAACGGT TGTGGACAAC AAGCCAGGGA
     3661 TGTAACGCAC TGAGAAGCCC TTAGAGCCTC TCAAAGCAAT TTTGAGTGAC ACAGGAACAC
     3721 TTAACGGCTG ACATGGGGCG CGCCCAGCTG TAACGCCAGC AACGCGGCCT TTTTACGGTT
     3781 CCTGGCCTTT TGCTGGCCTT TTGCTCACAT GTTCTTTCCA GCGACATATG CCATACGCCG
     3841 AACTGAACTC CACCTAATGT CTTGGAGATT GTCGGATAGC GCGGAATAGG ATTGTGCCCT
     3901 CTGAGCGGAT AACAATTTCA CACAGGAAAC AGCTATGACC ATGACACATG CATCCACCAT
     3961 CGCAGACTTA TCATCACTGA GCCTCCACCT AGCCTATACA ACAATAGCGT GCGTGGTTAG
     4021 CACGCTAGGT GGAAGGGCTC GGAGTTGTGG TAATCTATGT ATCCTGGGGT TAGCGCTGTC
     4081 TCTTATACAC ATCTGCCGAC TGCGCAAAAG ACATAATCGA TTCACAAAAA ATAGGCACAC
     4141 GAAAAACAAG TTAAGGGATG CAGTTTATGC ATCCCTTAAC AAGCTTACTT ATTAAATAAT
     4201 TTATAGCTAT TGAAAAGAGA TAAGAATTGT TCAAAGCTAA TATTGTTTAA ATCGTCAATT
     4261 CCTGCATGTT TTAAGGAATT GTTAAATTGA TTTTTTGTAA ATATTTTCTT GTATTCTTTG
     4321 TTAACCCATT TCATAACGAA ATAATTATAC TTTTGTTTAT CTTTGTGTGA TATTCTTGAT
     4381 TTTTTTCTAC TTAATCTGAT AAGTGAGCTA TTCACTTTAG GTTTAGGATG AAAATATTCT
     4441 CTTGGAACCA TACTTAATAT AGAAATATCA ACTTCTGCCA TTAAAAGTAA TGCCAATGAG
     4501 CGTTTTGTAT TTAATAATCT TTTAGCAAAC CCGTATTCCA CGATTAAATA AATCTCATTA
     4561 GCTATACTAT CAAAAACAAT TTTGCGTATT ATATCCGTAC TTATGTTATA AGGTATATTA
     4621 CCATATATTT TATAGGATTG GTTTTTAGGA AATTTAAACT GCAATATATC CTTGTTTAAA
     4681 ACTTGGAAAT TATCGTGATC AACAAGTTTA TTTTCTGTAG TTTTGCATAA TTTATGGTCT
     4741 ATTTCAATGG CAGTTACGAA ATTACACCTC TTTACTAATT CAAGGGTAAA ATGGCCTTTT
     4801 CCTGAGCCGA TTTCAAAGAT ATTATCATGT TCATTTAATC TTATGTTTGT CATAATCTTG
     4861 TCGATATTAT GCTTAGAAGT AATAAAGTTT TGACTGTGTT TTATATTTTT CTCGTTCATT
     4921 TATAACCCTC TTTAATTTGG TTATATGAAT TTTGCTTATT AACGATTCAT TATAACCACT
     4981 TATTTTTTGT TTGGTTGATA ATGAACTGTG CTGATTACAA AAATACTAAA AATGCCCATA
     5041 TTTTTTCCTC CTTATAAAAT TAGTATAATT ATAGCACGAC CTCTGATAAA TATGAACATG
     5101 ATGAGTGATC GTTAAATTTA TACTGCAATC GGATGCGATT ATTGAATAAA AGATATGAGA
     5161 GATTTATCTA ATTTCTTTTT TCTTGTAAAA AAAGAAAGTT CTTAAAGGTT TTATAGTTTT
     5221 GGTCGTAGAG CACACGGTTT AACGACTTAA TTACGAAGTA AATAAGTCTA GTGTGTTAGA
     5281 CTTTATGAAA TCTATATACG TTTATATATA TTTATTATCC GGAGGTGTAG CATGTCTCAT
     5341 TCAATTTTGA GGGTTGCCAG AGTTAAAGGA TCGGGTCACG CGTAGGACGC GTCGAGTAGG
     5401 GTAATGTAAC TACCAGTATC CACCGCGCAn nnnnnnnnnn nnnnnnnnnG TTCCGCAGCC
     5461 ACACGCCGTG TGAAGCTGGA GATGTGTATA AGAGACAGCT CGGTACCAAA TTCCAGAAAA
     5521 GAGGCCTCCC GAAAGGGGGG CCTTTTTTCG TTTTGGTCCT GATAACTTGT GAGTAACATA
     5581 GAATAACTTA TGCATATCTG CAAACAGGTT ATGCACATGT TGAAAACCTT GTGTCAGTGT
     5641 GGTAAAGTCA CTTATCCACA AATCCACAGG CCCTATTACT ATTATTACTA TCTTTTAATT
     5701 AATTAATATA AATATATAAG CGAGGGTATG AAAGCTGTCA CCGGATGTGC TTTCCGGTCT
     5761 GATGAGTCCG TGAGGACGAA ACAGCCTCTA CAAATAATTT TGTTTAAGAA TTCATTAAAG
     5821 AGGAGAAAGG TACC
//
