# Supplementary material for: A genetic platform for a biocementation bacterium
Source: bioRxiv preprint, doi:10.64898/2025.12.05.692644, version 1 (2025-12-06)
Supplement: Plasmid Sequences [file 692644_file03.zip › Sporosarcina Plasmid Vectors/Transposon plasmids/pGLU_383.gb]

LOCUS       pGLU_383                6045 bp ds-DNA     circular     22-AUG-2025
DEFINITION  .
FEATURES             Location/Qualifiers
     prokaryote p... complement(352..803)
                     /label="PermC"
                     /ApEinfo_revcolor="#faac61"
                     /ApEinfo_fwdcolor="#faac61"
     primer          complement(773..832)
                     /label="oLO.225"
                     /note="sequence: CCCTACTCGACGCGTCCTACGCGTGACCCGATCCTTTAACTCTGGCAACCCTCAAAATTG"
                     /ApEinfo_revcolor="#85dae9"
                     /ApEinfo_fwdcolor="#85dae9"
     primer          804..822
                     /label="oLO.253"
                     /note="sequence: GGGTCACGCGTAGGACGCG"
                     /ApEinfo_revcolor="#85dae9"
                     /ApEinfo_fwdcolor="#85dae9"
     misc_feature    804..833
                     /label="F primer binding"
                     /ApEinfo_revcolor="#c7b0e3"
                     /ApEinfo_fwdcolor="#c7b0e3"
     primer          833..880
                     /label="oLO.226"
                     /note="sequence: TAATGATATAGATGCCGTCCTAGCGGCATGAAGAGCGAAAGTGAAACG"
                     /ApEinfo_revcolor="#85dae9"
                     /ApEinfo_fwdcolor="#85dae9"
     misc_feature    838..857
                     /label="BC.0001"
                     /ApEinfo_revcolor="#c6c9d1"
                     /ApEinfo_fwdcolor="#c6c9d1"
     prokaryote p... 869..998
                     /label="BBa_J72163 GlpT Promoter"
                     /ApEinfo_revcolor="#75c6a9"
                     /ApEinfo_fwdcolor="#75c6a9"
     RBS             999..1034
                     /label="sfGFP Ribosome Binding Site"
                     /ApEinfo_revcolor="#b7e6d7"
                     /ApEinfo_fwdcolor="#b7e6d7"
     CDS             1035..1751
                     /label="sfGFP"
                     /ApEinfo_revcolor="#ffef86"
                     /ApEinfo_fwdcolor="#ffef86"
     prokaryote t... 1752..1841
                     /label="ECK120029600"
                     /ApEinfo_revcolor="#f8d3a9"
                     /ApEinfo_fwdcolor="#f8d3a9"
     CDS             1850..2896
                     /label="Himar_Tnp"
                     /ApEinfo_revcolor="#ffef86"
                     /ApEinfo_fwdcolor="#ffef86"
     prokaryote t... 2901..3081
                     /label="TAmarelleT9"
                     /ApEinfo_revcolor="#f58a5e"
                     /ApEinfo_fwdcolor="#f58a5e"
     primer          3082..3107
                     /label="oLO.254"
                     /note="sequence: CTTTTCCGCTGCATAACCCTGCTTCG"
                     /ApEinfo_revcolor="#85dae9"
                     /ApEinfo_fwdcolor="#85dae9"
     miscellaneous   3082..3327
                     /label="oriT"
                     /ApEinfo_revcolor="#84b0dc"
                     /ApEinfo_fwdcolor="#84b0dc"
     primer          3308..3354
                     /label="oLO.212"
                     /note="sequence: GCTCTGCGAGGCTGGCCGTACTCCTTCGGAGACGAGACGAGACAGCC"
                     /ApEinfo_revcolor="#85dae9"
                     /ApEinfo_fwdcolor="#85dae9"
     primer          complement(3314..3357)
                     /label="oLO.215"
                     /note="sequence: TCAGGCTGTCTCGTCTCGTCTCCGAAGGAGTACGGCCAGCCTCG"
                     /ApEinfo_revcolor="#85dae9"
                     /ApEinfo_fwdcolor="#85dae9"
     miscellaneous   complement(3336..3375)
                     /label="UNS1"
                     /ApEinfo_revcolor="#9eafd2"
                     /ApEinfo_fwdcolor="#9eafd2"
     prokaryote t... complement(3376..3405)
                     /label="L2U5H11"
                     /ApEinfo_revcolor="#f8d3a9"
                     /ApEinfo_fwdcolor="#f8d3a9"
     primer_bind     complement(3458..3474)
                     /label="M13 fwd"
                     /ApEinfo_revcolor="#d59687"
                     /ApEinfo_fwdcolor="#d59687"
     promoter        3588..3692
                     /label="Pamp"
                     /ApEinfo_revcolor="#faac61"
                     /ApEinfo_fwdcolor="#faac61"
     CDS             3693..4553
                     /label="AmpR"
                     /ApEinfo_revcolor="#f58a5e"
                     /ApEinfo_fwdcolor="#f58a5e"
     primer          4810..4842
                     /label="oLO.141"
                     /note="sequence: GATCTGAAGATCAGCAGTTCAACCTGTTGATAG"
                     /ApEinfo_revcolor="#b1ff67"
                     /ApEinfo_fwdcolor="#b1ff67"
     ORI             complement(4810..5198)
                     /label="R6K ORI"
                     /ApEinfo_revcolor="#f58a5e"
                     /ApEinfo_fwdcolor="#f58a5e"
     primer          complement(5173..5198)
                     /label="oLO.140"
                     /note="sequence: TGTCAGCCGTTAAGTGTTCCTGTGTC"
                     /ApEinfo_revcolor="#85dae9"
                     /ApEinfo_fwdcolor="#85dae9"
     primer_bind     5388..5404
                     /label="M13 rev"
                     /ApEinfo_revcolor="#c7b0e3"
                     /ApEinfo_fwdcolor="#c7b0e3"
     prokaryote p... complement(5461..5492)
                     /label="L2U8H11"
                     /ApEinfo_revcolor="#75c6a9"
                     /ApEinfo_fwdcolor="#75c6a9"
     miscellaneous   complement(5493..5532)
                     /label="UNSX"
                     /ApEinfo_revcolor="#9eafd2"
                     /ApEinfo_fwdcolor="#9eafd2"
     miscellaneous   complement(5541..5570)
                     /label="Himar_RE"
                     /ApEinfo_revcolor="#c6c9d1"
                     /ApEinfo_fwdcolor="#c6c9d1"
     primer          complement(5544..5570)
                     /label="oLO.293"
                     /note="sequence: TAGACCGGGGACTTATCATCCAACCTG"
                     /ApEinfo_revcolor="#85dae9"
                     /ApEinfo_fwdcolor="#85dae9"
     prokaryote t... complement(5571..5656)
                     /label="TermC"
                     /ApEinfo_revcolor="#f8d3a9"
                     /ApEinfo_fwdcolor="#f8d3a9"
     primer          complement(5631..5660)
                     /label="oLO.287"
                     /note="sequence: GCTTGTTAAGGGATGCATAAACTGCATCCC"
                     /ApEinfo_revcolor="#85dae9"
                     /ApEinfo_fwdcolor="#85dae9"
     CDS             complement(5661..350)
                     /label="ermC"
                     /ApEinfo_revcolor="#ffef86"
                     /ApEinfo_fwdcolor="#ffef86"
ORIGIN
        1 TCAAAAACAA TTTTGCGTAT TATATCCGTA CTTATGTTAT AAGGTATATT ACCATATATT
       61 TTATAGGATT GGTTTTTAGG AAATTTAAAC TGCAATATAT CCTTGTTTAA AACTTGGAAA
      121 TTATCGTGAT CAACAAGTTT ATTTTCTGTA GTTTTGCATA ATTTATGGTC TATTTCAATG
      181 GCAGTTACGA AATTACACCT CTTTACTAAT TCAAGGGTAA AATGGCCTTT TCCTGAGCCG
      241 ATTTCAAAGA TATTATCATG TTCATTTAAT CTTATGTTTG TCATAATCTT GTCGATATTA
      301 TGCTTAGAAG TAATAAAGTT TTGACTGTGT TTTATATTTT TCTCGTTCAT TTATAACCCT
      361 CTTTAATTTG GTTATATGAA TTTTGCTTAT TAACGATTCA TTATAACCAC TTATTTTTTG
      421 TTTGGTTGAT AATGAACTGT GCTGATTACA AAAATACTAA AAATGCCCAT ATTTTTTCCT
      481 CCTTATAAAA TTAGTATAAT TATAGCACGA CCTCTGATAA ATATGAACAT GATGAGTGAT
      541 CGTTAAATTT ATACTGCAAT CGGATGCGAT TATTGAATAA AAGATATGAG AGATTTATCT
      601 AATTTCTTTT TTCTTGTAAA AAAAGAAAGT TCTTAAAGGT TTTATAGTTT TGGTCGTAGA
      661 GCACACGGTT TAACGACTTA ATTACGAAGT AAATAAGTCT AGTGTGTTAG ACTTTATGAA
      721 ATCTATATAC GTTTATATAT ATTTATTATC CGGAGGTGTA GCATGTCTCA TTCAATTTTG
      781 AGGGTTGCCA GAGTTAAAGG ATCGGGTCAC GCGTAGGACG CGTCGAGTAG GGTAATGATA
      841 TAGATGCCGT CCTAGCGGCA TGAAGAGCGA AAGTGAAACG TGATTTCATG CGTCATTTTG
      901 AACATTTTGT AAATCTTATT TAATAATGTG TGCGGCAATT CACATTTAAT TTATGAATGT
      961 TTTCTTAACA TCGCGGCAAC TCAAGAAACG GCAGGTTCGG ATCTTAGCTA CTAGAGAAAG
     1021 AGGAGAAATA CTAGATGCGT AAAGGCGAAG AACTGTTCAC TGGTGTCGTC CCTATTCTGG
     1081 TGGAACTGGA TGGTGATGTC AACGGTCATA AGTTTTCCGT GCGTGGCGAG GGTGAAGGTG
     1141 ACGCAACTAA TGGTAAACTG ACGCTGAAGT TCATCTGTAC TACTGGTAAA CTGCCGGTTC
     1201 CTTGGCCGAC TCTGGTAACG ACGCTGACTT ATGGTGTTCA GTGCTTTGCT CGTTATCCGG
     1261 ACCATATGAA GCAGCATGAC TTCTTCAAGT CCGCCATGCC GGAAGGCTAT GTGCAGGAAC
     1321 GCACGATTTC CTTTAAGGAT GACGGCACGT ACAAAACGCG TGCGGAAGTG AAATTTGAAG
     1381 GCGATACCCT GGTAAACCGC ATTGAGCTGA AAGGCATTGA CTTTAAAGAG GACGGCAATA
     1441 TCCTGGGCCA TAAGCTGGAA TACAATTTTA ACAGCCACAA TGTTTACATC ACCGCCGATA
     1501 AACAAAAAAA TGGCATTAAA GCGAATTTTA AAATTCGCCA CAACGTGGAG GATGGCAGCG
     1561 TGCAGCTGGC TGATCACTAC CAGCAAAACA CTCCAATCGG TGATGGTCCT GTTCTGCTGC
     1621 CAGACAATCA CTATCTGAGC ACGCAAAGCG TTCTGTCTAA AGATCCGAAC GAGAAACGCG
     1681 ATCATATGGT TCTGCTGGAG TTCGTAACCG CAGCGGGCAT CACGCATGGT ATGGATGAAC
     1741 TGTACAAATG ATTCAGCCAA AAAACTTAAG ACCGCCGGTC TTGTCCACTA CCTTGCAGTA
     1801 ATGCGGTGGA CAGGATCGGC GGTTTTCTTT TCTCTTCTCA AGCTCTTCAA TGGAAAAAAA
     1861 GGAATTTCGT GTTTTGATAA AATACTGTTT TCTGAAGGGA AAAAATACAG TGGAAGCAAA
     1921 AACTTGGCTT GATAATGAGT TTCCGGACTC TGCCCCAGGG AAATCAACAA TAATTGATTG
     1981 GTATGCAAAA TTCAAGCGTG GTGAAATGAG CACGGAGGAC GGTGAACGCA GTGGACGCCC
     2041 GAAAGAGGTG GTTACCGACG AAAACATCAA AAAAATCCAC AAAATGATTT TGAATGACCG
     2101 TAAAATGAAG TTGATCGAGA TAGCAGAGGC CTTAAAGATA TCAAAGGAAC GTGTTGGTCA
     2161 TATCATTCAT CAATATTTGG ATATGCGGAA GCTCTGTGCG AAATGGGTGC CGCGCGAGCT
     2221 CACATTTGAC CAAAAACAAC GACGTGTTGA TGATTCTAAG CGGTGTTTGC AGCTGTTAAC
     2281 TCGTAATACA CCCGAGTTTT TCCGTCGATA TGTGACAATG GATGAAACAT GGCTCCATCA
     2341 CTACACTCCT GAGTCCAATC GACAGTCGGC TGAGTGGACA GCGACCGGTG AACCGTCTCC
     2401 GAAGCGTGGA AAGACTCAAA AGTCCGCTGG CAAAGTAATG GCCTCTGTTT TTTGGGATGC
     2461 GCATGGAATA ATTTTTATCG ATTATCTTGA GAAGGGAAAA ACCATCAACA GTGACTATTA
     2521 TATGGCGTTA TTGGAGCGTT TGAAGGTCGA AATCGCGGCA AAACGGCCCC ACATGAAGAA
     2581 GAAAAAAGTG TTGTTCCACC AAGACAACGC ACCGTGCCAC AAGTCATTGA GAACGATGGC
     2641 AAAAATTCAT GAATTGGGCT TCGAATTGCT TCCCCACCCG CCGTATTCTC CAGATCTGGC
     2701 CCCCAGCGAC TTTTTCTTGT TCTCAGACCT CAAAAGGATG CTCGCAGGGA AAAAATTTGG
     2761 CTGCAATGAA GAGGTGATCG CCGAAACTGA GGCCTATTTT GAGGCAAAAC CGAAGGAGTA
     2821 CTACCAAAAT GGTATCAAAA AATTGGAAGG TCGTTATAAT CGTTGTATCG CTCTTGAAGG
     2881 GAACTATGTT GAATAAGCTT GGAATCTCCT TCTCGCCTCT TTCGCTGAAC ACGAAAGCGA
     2941 ATCCGTTCAG CACACACTTT ACGATATGGC GCAAAAAGTC CTCGGCTGCG TGCCGGAAGT
     3001 GAAAGACATC CACCTCACCA TGCCCAACAA GCATTGCCTG CTCGTGGACC TGTCCCGCTT
     3061 CGGTCAGGAC AATCCCAACG ACTTTTCCGC TGCATAACCC TGCTTCGGGG TCATTATAGC
     3121 GATTTTTTCG GTATATCCAT CCTTTTTCGC ACGATATACA GGATTTTGCC AAAGGGTTCG
     3181 TGTAGACTTT CCTTGGTGTA TCCAACGGCG TCAGCCGGGC AGGATAGGTG AAGTAGGCCC
     3241 ACCCGCGAGC GGGTGTTCCT TCTTCACTGT CCCTTATTCG CACCTGGCGG TGCTCAACGG
     3301 GAATCCTGCT CTGCGAGGCT GGCCGTACTC CTTCGGAGAC GAGACGAGAC AGCCTGAGAA
     3361 TGGATGCGAG TAATGATACA ACAATAGCGT GCTGTTCGCA CGCTAAGGTC AGGCGGAATG
     3421 GCACTTCCTT ATTCCAGATG CGTGCGGATT ATGCATGACT GGCCGTCGTT TTACAACGTC
     3481 GTGACTGGGA AAACCCTGGC GCTTGTGGTG GATCACAGTT ATTGGAGACT TCCTTGGCCG
     3541 TACGATGGGT TTTGTTTCAG GTATCTGGCA CTTTTCGGGG AAATGTGCGC GGAACCCCTA
     3601 TTTGTTTATT TTTCTAAATA CATTCAAATA TGTATCCGCT CATGAGACAA TAACCCTGAT
     3661 AAATGCTTCA ATAATATTGA AAAAGGAAGA GTATGAGTAT TCAACATTTC CGTGTCGCCC
     3721 TTATTCCCTT TTTTGCGGCA TTTTGCCTTC CTGTTTTTGC TCACCCAGAA ACGCTGGTGA
     3781 AAGTAAAAGA TGCTGAAGAT CAGTTGGGTG CACGAGTGGG TTACATCGAA CTGGATCTCA
     3841 ACAGCGGTAA GATCCTTGAG AGTTTTCGCC CCGAAGAACG TTTTCCAATG ATGAGCACTT
     3901 TTAAAGTTCT GCTATGTGGC GCGGTATTAT CCCGTATTGA CGCCGGGCAA GAGCAACTCG
     3961 GTCGCCGCAT ACACTATTCT CAGAATGACT TGGTTGAGTA CTCACCAGTC ACAGAAAAGC
     4021 ATCTTACGGA TGGCATGACA GTAAGAGAAT TATGCAGTGC TGCCATAACC ATGAGTGATA
     4081 ACACTGCGGC CAACTTACTT CTGACAACGA TCGGAGGACC GAAGGAGCTA ACCGCTTTTT
     4141 TGCACAACAT GGGGGATCAT GTAACTCGCC TTGATCGTTG GGAACCGGAG CTGAATGAAG
     4201 CCATACCAAA CGACGAGCGT GACACCACGA TGCCTGTAGC AATGGCAACA ACGTTGCGCA
     4261 AACTATTAAC TGGCGAACTA CTTACTCTAG CTTCCCGGCA ACAATTAATA GACTGGATGG
     4321 AGGCGGATAA AGTTGCAGGA CCACTTCTGC GCTCGGCCCT TCCGGCTGGC TGGTTTATTG
     4381 CTGATAAATC TGGAGCCGGT GAGCGTGGCT CTCGCGGTAT CATTGCAGCA CTGGGGCCAG
     4441 ATGGTAAGCC CTCCCGTATC GTAGTTATCT ACACGACGGG GAGTCAGGCA ACTATGGATG
     4501 AACGAAATAG ACAGATCGCT GAGATAGGTG CCTCACTGAT TAAGCATTGG TAACTGTCAG
     4561 ACCAAGTTTA CTCATATATA CTTTAGATTG ATTTAAAACT TCATTTTTAA TTTAAAAGGA
     4621 TCTAGGTGAA GATCCTTGAA TTGCCATTAT CAACAAGTTT GTACAAAAAA GCAGGCTCCG
     4681 AATTGGTATC ACGAGGACGA TTTGAAGCCC CCTACCCATT TACGCTGACT TGACGGGACG
     4741 GCGGCTTTGT TGAATAGAGC GTCAGACCCC GTAGAAAAGA TCAAAGGATC TTCGGCCGGC
     4801 CGGCGCGCCG ATCTGAAGAT CAGCAGTTCA ACCTGTTGAT AGTACGTACT AAGCTCTCAT
     4861 GTTTCACGTA CTAAGCTCTC ATGTTTAACG TACTAAGCTC TCATGTTTAA CGAACTAAAC
     4921 CCTCATGGCT AACGTACTAA GCTCTCATGG CTAACGTACT AAGCTCTCAT GTTTCACGTA
     4981 CTAAGCTCTC ATGTTTGAAC AATAAAATTA ATATAAATCA GCAACTTAAA TAGCCTCTAA
     5041 GGTTTTAAGT TTTATAAGAA AAAAAAGAAT ATATAAGGCT TTTAAAGCCT TTAAGGTTTA
     5101 ACGGTTGTGG ACAACAAGCC AGGGATGTAA CGCACTGAGA AGCCCTTAGA GCCTCTCAAA
     5161 GCAATTTTGA GTGACACAGG AACACTTAAC GGCTGACATG GGGCGCGCCC AGCTGTAACG
     5221 CCAGCAACGC GGCCTTTTTA CGGTTCCTGG CCTTTTGCTG GCCTTTTGCT CACATGTTCT
     5281 TTCCAGCGAC ATATGCCATA CGCCGAACTG AACTCCACCT AATGTCTTGG AGATTGTCGG
     5341 ATAGCGCGGA ATAGGATTGT GCCCTCTGAG CGGATAACAA TTTCACACAG GAAACAGCTA
     5401 TGACCATGAC ACATGCATCC ACCATCGCAG ACTTATCATC ACTGAGCCTC CACCTAGCCT
     5461 ATACAACAAT AGCGTGCGTG GTTAGCACGC TAGGTGGAAG GGCTCGGAGT TGTGGTAATC
     5521 TATGTATCCT GGGGTTAGCG TAACAGGTTG GATGATAAGT CCCCGGTCTA GCCGACTGCG
     5581 CAAAAGACAT AATCGATTCA CAAAAAATAG GCACACGAAA AACAAGTTAA GGGATGCAGT
     5641 TTATGCATCC CTTAACAAGC TTACTTATTA AATAATTTAT AGCTATTGAA AAGAGATAAG
     5701 AATTGTTCAA AGCTAATATT GTTTAAATCG TCAATTCCTG CATGTTTTAA GGAATTGTTA
     5761 AATTGATTTT TTGTAAATAT TTTCTTGTAT TCTTTGTTAA CCCATTTCAT AACGAAATAA
     5821 TTATACTTTT GTTTATCTTT GTGTGATATT CTTGATTTTT TTCTACTTAA TCTGATAAGT
     5881 GAGCTATTCA CTTTAGGTTT AGGATGAAAA TATTCTCTTG GAACCATACT TAATATAGAA
     5941 ATATCAACTT CTGCCATTAA AAGTAATGCC AATGAGCGTT TTGTATTTAA TAATCTTTTA
     6001 GCAAACCCGT ATTCCACGAT TAAATAAATC TCATTAGCTA TACTA
//
