# Supplementary material for: A genetic platform for a biocementation bacterium
Source: bioRxiv preprint, doi:10.64898/2025.12.05.692644, version 1 (2025-12-06)
Supplement: Plasmid Sequences [file 692644_file03.zip › Sporosarcina Plasmid Vectors/Transposon plasmids/pGLU_429.gb]

LOCUS       pGLU_429                5346 bp ds-DNA     circular     29-MAY-2025
DEFINITION  .
FEATURES             Location/Qualifiers
     primer_bind     547..563
                     /label="M13 rev"
                     /ApEinfo_revcolor="#c7b0e3"
                     /ApEinfo_fwdcolor="#c7b0e3"
     primer_bind     547..567
                     /label="M13-rev"
                     /ApEinfo_revcolor="#85dae9"
                     /ApEinfo_fwdcolor="#85dae9"
     prokaryote p... complement(620..651)
                     /label="L2U8H11"
                     /ApEinfo_revcolor="#75c6a9"
                     /ApEinfo_fwdcolor="#75c6a9"
     miscellaneous   complement(652..691)
                     /label="UNSX"
                     /ApEinfo_revcolor="#9eafd2"
                     /ApEinfo_fwdcolor="#9eafd2"
     miscellaneous   700..729
                     /label="Himar_LE"
                     /ApEinfo_revcolor="#faac61"
                     /ApEinfo_fwdcolor="#faac61"
     miscellaneous   complement(700..729)
                     /label="Himar_RE"
                     /ApEinfo_revcolor="#faac61"
                     /ApEinfo_fwdcolor="#faac61"
     prokaryote t... complement(730..815)
                     /label="TermC"
                     /ApEinfo_revcolor="#f8d3a9"
                     /ApEinfo_fwdcolor="#f8d3a9"
     prokaryote p... complement(1556..2007)
                     /label="PermC"
                     /ApEinfo_revcolor="#faac61"
                     /ApEinfo_fwdcolor="#faac61"
     RBS             complement(1677..1687)
                     /label="bsRBS"
                     /ApEinfo_revcolor="#b7e6d7"
                     /ApEinfo_fwdcolor="#b7e6d7"
     Primer site     2008..2037
                     /label="F-skpp-asm-15-mer-2x"
                     /ApEinfo_revcolor="#f58a5e"
                     /ApEinfo_fwdcolor="#f58a5e"
     misc_feature    2008..2037
                     /label="F primer binding"
                     /ApEinfo_revcolor="#d6b295"
                     /ApEinfo_fwdcolor="#d6b295"
     Barcode         2042..2061
                     /label="BC.0002"
                     /ApEinfo_revcolor="#c6c9d1"
                     /ApEinfo_fwdcolor="#c6c9d1"
     Barcode         2042..2061
                     /label=">skpp-2-F sk20mer-22142"
                     /ApEinfo_revcolor="#faac61"
                     /ApEinfo_fwdcolor="#faac61"
     Primer site     2085..2114
                     /label="R-skpp-asm-15-mer-2x"
                     /ApEinfo_revcolor="#f58a5e"
                     /ApEinfo_fwdcolor="#f58a5e"
     misc_feature    complement(2085..2114)
                     /label="R primer binding"
                     /ApEinfo_revcolor="#d6b295"
                     /ApEinfo_fwdcolor="#d6b295"
     miscellaneous   2115..2144
                     /label="Himar_RE"
                     /ApEinfo_revcolor="#faac61"
                     /ApEinfo_fwdcolor="#faac61"
     miscellaneous   complement(2115..2144)
                     /label="Himar_LE"
                     /ApEinfo_revcolor="#faac61"
                     /ApEinfo_fwdcolor="#faac61"
     terminator      2145..2205
                     /label="L3S2P21"
                     /ApEinfo_revcolor="#c6c9d1"
                     /ApEinfo_fwdcolor="#c6c9d1"
     Promoter        2206..2354
                     /label="p16320"
                     /ApEinfo_revcolor="#b1ff67"
                     /ApEinfo_fwdcolor="#b1ff67"
     CDS             2355..3401
                     /label="Himar.003"
                     /ApEinfo_revcolor="#ffef86"
                     /ApEinfo_fwdcolor="#ffef86"
     prokaryote t... 3406..3586
                     /label="TAmarelleT9"
                     /ApEinfo_revcolor="#f58a5e"
                     /ApEinfo_fwdcolor="#f58a5e"
     miscellaneous   3587..3832
                     /label="oriT"
                     /ApEinfo_revcolor="#84b0dc"
                     /ApEinfo_fwdcolor="#84b0dc"
     miscellaneous   complement(3841..3880)
                     /label="UNS1"
                     /ApEinfo_revcolor="#9eafd2"
                     /ApEinfo_fwdcolor="#9eafd2"
     prokaryote t... complement(3881..3910)
                     /label="L2U5H11"
                     /ApEinfo_revcolor="#f8d3a9"
                     /ApEinfo_fwdcolor="#f8d3a9"
     primer_bind     complement(3963..3979)
                     /label="M13 fwd"
                     /ApEinfo_revcolor="#d59687"
                     /ApEinfo_fwdcolor="#d59687"
     primer_bind     complement(3963..3980)
                     /label="M13-fwd"
                     /ApEinfo_revcolor="#85dae9"
                     /ApEinfo_fwdcolor="#85dae9"
     promoter        4093..4197
                     /label="Pamp"
                     /ApEinfo_revcolor="#faac61"
                     /ApEinfo_fwdcolor="#faac61"
     CDS             4198..5058
                     /label="AmpR"
                     /ApEinfo_revcolor="#f58a5e"
                     /ApEinfo_fwdcolor="#f58a5e"
     misc_recomb     5159..5179
                     /label="attB1"
                     /ApEinfo_revcolor="#c7b0e3"
                     /ApEinfo_fwdcolor="#c7b0e3"
     misc_feature    5159..5179
                     /label="Gateway recomb1"
                     /ApEinfo_revcolor="#f58a5e"
                     /ApEinfo_fwdcolor="#f58a5e"
     ORI             complement(5315..357)
                     /label="R6K ORI"
                     /ApEinfo_revcolor="#f58a5e"
                     /ApEinfo_fwdcolor="#f58a5e"
ORIGIN
        1 GTACGTACTA AGCTCTCATG TTTCACGTAC TAAGCTCTCA TGTTTAACGT ACTAAGCTCT
       61 CATGTTTAAC GAACTAAACC CTCATGGCTA ACGTACTAAG CTCTCATGGC TAACGTACTA
      121 AGCTCTCATG TTTCACGTAC TAAGCTCTCA TGTTTGAACA ATAAAATTAA TATAAATCAG
      181 CAACTTAAAT AGCCTCTAAG GTTTTAAGTT TTATAAGAAA AAAAAGAATA TATAAGGCTT
      241 TTAAAGCCTT TAAGGTTTAA CGGTTGTGGA CAACAAGCCA GGGATGTAAC GCACTGAGAA
      301 GCCCTTAGAG CCTCTCAAAG CAATTTTGAG TGACACAGGA ACACTTAACG GCTGACATGG
      361 GGCGCGCCCA GCTGTAACGC CAGCAACGCG GCCTTTTTAC GGTTCCTGGC CTTTTGCTGG
      421 CCTTTTGCTC ACATGTTCTT TCCAGCGACA TATGCCATAC GCCGAACTGA ACTCCACCTA
      481 ATGTCTTGGA GATTGTCGGA TAGCGCGGAA TAGGATTGTG CCCTCTGAGC GGATAACAAT
      541 TTCACACAGG AAACAGCTAT GACCATGACA CATGCATCCA CCATCGCAGA CTTATCATCA
      601 CTGAGCCTCC ACCTAGCCTA TACAACAATA GCGTGCGTGG TTAGCACGCT AGGTGGAAGG
      661 GCTCGGAGTT GTGGTAATCT ATGTATCCTG GGGTTAGCGT AACAGGTTGG ATGATAAGTC
      721 CCCGGTCTAG CCGACTGCGC AAAAGACATA ATCGATTCAC AAAAAATAGG CACACGAAAA
      781 ACAAGTTAAG GGATGCAGTT TATGCATCCC TTAACAAGCT TACTTATTAA ATAATTTATA
      841 GCTATTGAAA AGAGATAAGA ATTGTTCAAA GCTAATATTG TTTAAATCGT CAATTCCTGC
      901 ATGTTTTAAG GAATTGTTAA ATTGATTTTT TGTAAATATT TTCTTGTATT CTTTGTTAAC
      961 CCATTTCATA ACGAAATAAT TATACTTTTG TTTATCTTTG TGTGATATTC TTGATTTTTT
     1021 TCTACTTAAT CTGATAAGTG AGCTATTCAC TTTAGGTTTA GGATGAAAAT ATTCTCTTGG
     1081 AACCATACTT AATATAGAAA TATCAACTTC TGCCATTAAA AGTAATGCCA ATGAGCGTTT
     1141 TGTATTTAAT AATCTTTTAG CAAACCCGTA TTCCACGATT AAATAAATCT CATTAGCTAT
     1201 ACTATCAAAA ACAATTTTGC GTATTATATC CGTACTTATG TTATAAGGTA TATTACCATA
     1261 TATTTTATAG GATTGGTTTT TAGGAAATTT AAACTGCAAT ATATCCTTGT TTAAAACTTG
     1321 GAAATTATCG TGATCAACAA GTTTATTTTC TGTAGTTTTG CATAATTTAT GGTCTATTTC
     1381 AATGGCAGTT ACGAAATTAC ACCTCTTTAC TAATTCAAGG GTAAAATGGC CTTTTCCTGA
     1441 GCCGATTTCA AAGATATTAT CATGTTCATT TAATCTTATG TTTGTCATAA TCTTGTCGAT
     1501 ATTATGCTTA GAAGTAATAA AGTTTTGACT GTGTTTTATA TTTTTCTCGT TCATTTATAA
     1561 CCCTCTTTAA TTTGGTTATA TGAATTTTGC TTATTAACGA TTCATTATAA CCACTTATTT
     1621 TTTGTTTGGT TGATAATGAA CTGTGCTGAT TACAAAAATA CTAAAAATGC CCATATTTTT
     1681 TCCTCCTTAT AAAATTAGTA TAATTATAGC ACGACCTCTG ATAAATATGA ACATGATGAG
     1741 TGATCGTTAA ATTTATACTG CAATCGGATG CGATTATTGA ATAAAAGATA TGAGAGATTT
     1801 ATCTAATTTC TTTTTTCTTG TAAAAAAAGA AAGTTCTTAA AGGTTTTATA GTTTTGGTCG
     1861 TAGAGCACAC GGTTTAACGA CTTAATTACG AAGTAAATAA GTCTAGTGTG TTAGACTTTA
     1921 TGAAATCTAT ATACGTTTAT ATATATTTAT TATCCGGAGG TGTAGCATGT CTCATTCAAT
     1981 TTTGAGGGTT GCCAGAGTTA AAGGATCGGG TCACGCGTAG GACGCGTCGA GTAGGGTAAT
     2041 GCCCTTTAAT CAGATGCGTC GGCAnnnnnn nnnnnnnnnn nnnnGTTCCG CAGCCACACG
     2101 CCGTGTGAAG CTGGTAGACC GGGGACTTAT CATCCAACCT GTTACTCGGT ACCAAATTCC
     2161 AGAAAAGAGG CCTCCCGAAA GGGGGGCCTT TTTTCGTTTT GGTCCTAGGA CAATTACCTG
     2221 CCTAGTCAGG GGATTTGAAC GAGTGCAATT GCCTGCTTAG TCAGGTAATT TGGATGGAAA
     2281 AATTCAGCAA GGGTACAACT TGCATAATCG GACCTATCAA AGAATAGGCA AAAAACATTT
     2341 AGGAGGAAAT CATAATGGAA AAAAAGGAAT TTCGTGTACT AATAAAATAC TGCTTTTTAA
     2401 AGGGGAAAAA CACCGTTGAA GCTAAAACTT GGCTAGATAA CGAGTTTCCA GACTCGGCGC
     2461 CGGGGAAATC GACCATAATT GATTGGTATG CTAAATTCAA GCGTGGTGAA ATGTCAACGG
     2521 AGGACGGTGA ACGTTCGGGG CGTCCAAAAG AGGTTGTAAC AGACGAAAAT ATCAAAAAAA
     2581 TCCACAAAAT GATTCTAAAC GACCGTAAAA TGAAGCTAAT CGAGATAGCT GAGGCGCTAA
     2641 AGATATCGAA GGAACGTGTA GGTCATATCA TTCATCAGTA TCTAGATATG CGGAAGCTAT
     2701 GCGCAAAATG GGTTCCACGT GAGCTAACCT TTGACCAGAA ACAGAGGCGT GTAGATGATT
     2761 CGAAGCGGTG CCTACAATTA CTAACTCGTA ACACCCCCGA GTTTTTCCGT AGGTATGTTA
     2821 CCATGGATGA AACCTGGCTA CATCACTACA CTCCCGAGTC GAACAGGCAA TCGGCCGAGT
     2881 GGACCGCAAC AGGTGAACCA TCGCCAAAGC GTGGGAAGAC TCAGAAGTCG GCCGGTAAAG
     2941 TCATGGCGTC GGTATTTTGG GATGCACATG GGATAATTTT TATCGATTAT CTAGAGAAGG
     3001 GGAAAACAAT CAATTCGGAC TATTATATGG CACTACTAGA GCGTCTAAAG GTGGAAATCG
     3061 CAGCTAAACG GCCCCACATG AAGAAGAAAA AAGTTCTATT CCACCAGGAC AATGCTCCAT
     3121 GTCACAAGTC GCTAAGGACG ATGGCTAAAA TTCATGAACT AGGTTTCGAA CTACTACCCC
     3181 ACCCACCATA TTCGCCGGAT TTAGCGCCCT CAGACTTTTT CCTATTCTCG GACCTAAAAA
     3241 GGATGCTAGC TGGGAAAAAA TTTGGTTGTA ACGAAGAGGT TATCGCGGAA ACTGAGGCGT
     3301 ATTTTGAGGC TAAACCAAAG GAGTACTACC AGAACGGTAT CAAAAAACTA GAAGGTCGTT
     3361 ATAACCGTTG CATCGCCCTA GAAGGGAATT ATGTAGAATA AGCTTGGAAT CTCCTTCTCG
     3421 CCTCTTTCGC TGAACACGAA AGCGAATCCG TTCAGCACAC ACTTTACGAT ATGGCGCAAA
     3481 AAGTCCTCGG CTGCGTGCCG GAAGTGAAAG ACATCCACCT CACCATGCCC AACAAGCATT
     3541 GCCTGCTCGT GGACCTGTCC CGCTTCGGTC AGGACAATCC CAACGACTTT TCCGCTGCAT
     3601 AACCCTGCTT CGGGGTCATT ATAGCGATTT TTTCGGTATA TCCATCCTTT TTCGCACGAT
     3661 ATACAGGATT TTGCCAAAGG GTTCGTGTAG ACTTTCCTTG GTGTATCCAA CGGCGTCAGC
     3721 CGGGCAGGAT AGGTGAAGTA GGCCCACCCG CGAGCGGGTG TTCCTTCTTC ACTGTCCCTT
     3781 ATTCGCACCT GGCGGTGCTC AACGGGAATC CTGCTCTGCG AGGCTGGCCG TACTCCTTCG
     3841 GAGACGAGAC GAGACAGCCT GAGAATGGAT GCGAGTAATG ATACAACAAT AGCGTGCTGT
     3901 TCGCACGCTA AGGTCAGGCG GAATGGCACT TCCTTATTCC AGATGCGTGC GGATTATGCA
     3961 TGACTGGCCG TCGTTTTACA ACGTCGTGAC TGGGAAAACC CTGGCGCTTG TGGTGGATCA
     4021 CAGTTATTGG AGACTTCCTT GGCCGTACGA TGGGTTTTGT TTCAGGTATC TGGCACTTTT
     4081 CGGGGAAATG TGCGCGGAAC CCCTATTTGT TTATTTTTCT AAATACATTC AAATATGTAT
     4141 CCGCTCATGA GACAATAACC CTGATAAATG CTTCAATAAT ATTGAAAAAG GAAGAGTATG
     4201 AGTATTCAAC ATTTCCGTGT CGCCCTTATT CCCTTTTTTG CGGCATTTTG CCTTCCTGTT
     4261 TTTGCTCACC CAGAAACGCT GGTGAAAGTA AAAGATGCTG AAGATCAGTT GGGTGCACGA
     4321 GTGGGTTACA TCGAACTGGA TCTCAACAGC GGTAAGATCC TTGAGAGTTT TCGCCCCGAA
     4381 GAACGTTTTC CAATGATGAG CACTTTTAAA GTTCTGCTAT GTGGCGCGGT ATTATCCCGT
     4441 ATTGACGCCG GGCAAGAGCA ACTCGGTCGC CGCATACACT ATTCTCAGAA TGACTTGGTT
     4501 GAGTACTCAC CAGTCACAGA AAAGCATCTT ACGGATGGCA TGACAGTAAG AGAATTATGC
     4561 AGTGCTGCCA TAACCATGAG TGATAACACT GCGGCCAACT TACTTCTGAC AACGATCGGA
     4621 GGACCGAAGG AGCTAACCGC TTTTTTGCAC AACATGGGGG ATCATGTAAC TCGCCTTGAT
     4681 CGTTGGGAAC CGGAGCTGAA TGAAGCCATA CCAAACGACG AGCGTGACAC CACGATGCCT
     4741 GTAGCAATGG CAACAACGTT GCGCAAACTA TTAACTGGCG AACTACTTAC TCTAGCTTCC
     4801 CGGCAACAAT TAATAGACTG GATGGAGGCG GATAAAGTTG CAGGACCACT TCTGCGCTCG
     4861 GCCCTTCCGG CTGGCTGGTT TATTGCTGAT AAATCTGGAG CCGGTGAGCG TGGCTCTCGC
     4921 GGTATCATTG CAGCACTGGG GCCAGATGGT AAGCCCTCCC GTATCGTAGT TATCTACACG
     4981 ACGGGGAGTC AGGCAACTAT GGATGAACGA AATAGACAGA TCGCTGAGAT AGGTGCCTCA
     5041 CTGATTAAGC ATTGGTAACT GTCAGACCAA GTTTACTCAT ATATACTTTA GATTGATTTA
     5101 AAACTTCATT TTTAATTTAA AAGGATCTAG GTGAAGATCC TTGAATTGCC ATTATCAACA
     5161 AGTTTGTACA AAAAAGCAGG CTCCGAATTG GTATCACGAG GACGATTTGA AGCCCCCTAC
     5221 CCATTTACGC TGACTTGACG GGACGGCGGC TTTGTTGAAT AGAGCGTCAG ACCCCGTAGA
     5281 AAAGATCAAA GGATCTTCGG CCGGCCGGCG CGCCGATCTG AAGATCAGCA GTTCAACCTG
     5341 TTGATA
//
