# Supplementary material for: A genetic platform for a biocementation bacterium
Source: bioRxiv preprint, doi:10.64898/2025.12.05.692644, version 1 (2025-12-06)
Supplement: Plasmid Sequences [file 692644_file03.zip › Sporosarcina Plasmid Vectors/Transposon plasmids/pGLU_478.gb]

LOCUS       pGLU_478                5834 bp ds-DNA     circular     30-APR-2025
DEFINITION  .
FEATURES             Location/Qualifiers
     CDS             1..1431
                     /label="Tn5_TnpA"
                     /ApEinfo_revcolor="#f58a5e"
                     /ApEinfo_fwdcolor="#f58a5e"
     prokaryote t... 1436..1616
                     /label="TAmarelleT9"
                     /ApEinfo_revcolor="#f58a5e"
                     /ApEinfo_fwdcolor="#f58a5e"
     miscellaneous   1617..1862
                     /label="oriT"
                     /ApEinfo_revcolor="#84b0dc"
                     /ApEinfo_fwdcolor="#84b0dc"
     miscellaneous   complement(1871..1910)
                     /label="UNS1"
                     /ApEinfo_revcolor="#9eafd2"
                     /ApEinfo_fwdcolor="#9eafd2"
     prokaryote t... complement(1911..1940)
                     /label="L2U5H11"
                     /ApEinfo_revcolor="#f8d3a9"
                     /ApEinfo_fwdcolor="#f8d3a9"
     primer_bind     complement(1993..2009)
                     /label="M13 fwd"
                     /ApEinfo_revcolor="#d59687"
                     /ApEinfo_fwdcolor="#d59687"
     primer_bind     complement(1993..2010)
                     /label="M13-fwd"
                     /ApEinfo_revcolor="#85dae9"
                     /ApEinfo_fwdcolor="#85dae9"
     promoter        2123..2227
                     /label="Pamp"
                     /ApEinfo_revcolor="#faac61"
                     /ApEinfo_fwdcolor="#faac61"
     CDS             2228..3088
                     /label="AmpR"
                     /ApEinfo_revcolor="#f58a5e"
                     /ApEinfo_fwdcolor="#f58a5e"
     misc_recomb     3189..3209
                     /label="attB1"
                     /ApEinfo_revcolor="#c7b0e3"
                     /ApEinfo_fwdcolor="#c7b0e3"
     misc_feature    3189..3209
                     /label="Gateway recomb1"
                     /ApEinfo_revcolor="#f58a5e"
                     /ApEinfo_fwdcolor="#f58a5e"
     ORI             complement(3345..3733)
                     /label="R6K ORI"
                     /ApEinfo_revcolor="#f58a5e"
                     /ApEinfo_fwdcolor="#f58a5e"
     primer_bind     3923..3939
                     /label="M13 rev"
                     /ApEinfo_revcolor="#c7b0e3"
                     /ApEinfo_fwdcolor="#c7b0e3"
     primer_bind     3923..3943
                     /label="M13-rev"
                     /ApEinfo_revcolor="#85dae9"
                     /ApEinfo_fwdcolor="#85dae9"
     prokaryote p... complement(3996..4027)
                     /label="L2U8H11"
                     /ApEinfo_revcolor="#75c6a9"
                     /ApEinfo_fwdcolor="#75c6a9"
     miscellaneous   complement(4028..4067)
                     /label="UNSX"
                     /ApEinfo_revcolor="#9eafd2"
                     /ApEinfo_fwdcolor="#9eafd2"
     miscellaneous   4076..4094
                     /label="Tn5_LE"
                     /ApEinfo_revcolor="#faac61"
                     /ApEinfo_fwdcolor="#faac61"
     miscellaneous   complement(4076..4094)
                     /label="Tn5_RE"
                     /ApEinfo_revcolor="#faac61"
                     /ApEinfo_fwdcolor="#faac61"
     prokaryote t... complement(4095..4180)
                     /label="TermC"
                     /ApEinfo_revcolor="#f8d3a9"
                     /ApEinfo_fwdcolor="#f8d3a9"
     misc_feature    complement(4185..4919)
                     /label="ermC"
                     /ApEinfo_revcolor="#faac61"
                     /ApEinfo_fwdcolor="#faac61"
     prokaryote p... complement(4921..5372)
                     /label="PermC"
                     /ApEinfo_revcolor="#faac61"
                     /ApEinfo_fwdcolor="#faac61"
     RBS             complement(5042..5052)
                     /label="bsRBS"
                     /ApEinfo_revcolor="#b7e6d7"
                     /ApEinfo_fwdcolor="#b7e6d7"
     misc_feature    5373..5402
                     /label="F primer binding"
                     /ApEinfo_revcolor="#d6b295"
                     /ApEinfo_fwdcolor="#d6b295"
     Primer site     5373..5402
                     /label="F-skpp-asm-15-mer-2x"
                     /ApEinfo_revcolor="#f58a5e"
                     /ApEinfo_fwdcolor="#f58a5e"
     Barcode         5407..5426
                     /label=">skpp-6-F sk20mer-46145"
                     /ApEinfo_revcolor="#faac61"
                     /ApEinfo_fwdcolor="#faac61"
     Barcode         5407..5426
                     /label="BC.0006"
                     /ApEinfo_revcolor="#c6c9d1"
                     /ApEinfo_fwdcolor="#c6c9d1"
     Primer site     5450..5479
                     /label="R-skpp-asm-15-mer-2x"
                     /ApEinfo_revcolor="#f58a5e"
                     /ApEinfo_fwdcolor="#f58a5e"
     misc_feature    complement(5450..5479)
                     /label="R primer binding"
                     /ApEinfo_revcolor="#d6b295"
                     /ApEinfo_fwdcolor="#d6b295"
     miscellaneous   5480..5498
                     /label="Tn5_RE"
                     /ApEinfo_revcolor="#faac61"
                     /ApEinfo_fwdcolor="#faac61"
     miscellaneous   complement(5480..5498)
                     /label="Tn5_LE"
                     /ApEinfo_revcolor="#faac61"
                     /ApEinfo_fwdcolor="#faac61"
     terminator      5499..5559
                     /label="L3S2P21"
                     /ApEinfo_revcolor="#c6c9d1"
                     /ApEinfo_fwdcolor="#c6c9d1"
     Promoter        5560..5732
                     /label="p02768"
                     /ApEinfo_revcolor="#b1ff67"
                     /ApEinfo_fwdcolor="#b1ff67"
     misc_feature    5733..5807
                     /label="RiboJ"
                     /ApEinfo_revcolor="#c7b0e3"
                     /ApEinfo_fwdcolor="#c7b0e3"
     RBS             5817..5828
                     /label="strong bacterial ribosome binding site (Elowitz and Leibler, 2000)"
                     /ApEinfo_revcolor="#d6b295"
                     /ApEinfo_fwdcolor="#d6b295"
ORIGIN
        1 ATGATTACCA GTGCACTGCA TCGTGCGGCG GATTGGGCGA AAAGCGTGTT TTCTAGTGCT
       61 GCGCTGGGTG ATCCGCGTCG TACCGCGCGT CTGGTGAATG TTGCGGCGCA ACTGGCCAAA
      121 TATAGCGGCA AAAGCATTAC CATTAGCAGC GAAGGCAGCA AAGCCATGCA GGAAGGCGCG
      181 TATCGTTTTA TTCGTAATCC GAACGTGAGC GCGGAAGCGA TTCGTAAAGC GGGTGCCATG
      241 CAGACCGTGA AACTGGCCCA GGAATTTCCG GAACTGCTGG CAATTGAAGA TACCACCTCT
      301 CTGAGCTATC GTCATCAGGT GGCGGAAGAA CTGGGCAAAC TGGGTAGCAT TCAGGATAAA
      361 AGCCGTGGTT GGTGGGTGCA TAGCGTGCTG CTGCTGGAAG CGACCACCTT TCGTACCGTG
      421 GGCCTGCTGC ATCAAGAATG GTGGATGCGT CCGGATGATC CGGCGGATGC GGATGAAAAA
      481 GAAAGCGGCA AATGGCTGGC CGCTGCTGCA ACTTCGCGTC TGAGAATGGG CAGCATGATG
      541 AGCAACGTGA TTGCGGTGTG CGATCGTGAA GCGGATATTC ATGCGTATCT GCAAGATAAA
      601 CTGGCCCATA ACGAACGTTT TGTGGTGCGT AGCAAACATC CGCGTAAAGA TGTGGAAAGC
      661 GGCCTGTATC TGTATGATCA CCTGAAAAAC CAGCCGGAAC TGGGCGGCTA TCAGATTAGC
      721 ATTCCGCAGA AAGGCGTGGT GGATAAACGT GGCAAACGTA AAAACCGTCC GGCGCGTAAA
      781 GCGAGCCTGA GCCTGCGTAG CGGCCGTATT ACCCTGAAAC AGGGCAACAT TACCCTGAAC
      841 GCGGTGCTGG CCGAAGAAAT TAATCCGCCG AAAGGCGAAA CCCCGCTGAA ATGGCTGCTG
      901 CTGACCAGCG AGCCGGTGGA AAGTCTGGCC CAAGCGCTGC GTGTGATTGA TATTTATACC
      961 CATCGTTGGC GCATTGAAGA ATTTCACAAA GCGTGGAAAA CGGGTGCGGG TGCGGAACGT
     1021 CAGCGTATGG AAGAACCGGA TAACCTGGAA CGTATGGTGA GCATTCTGAG CTTTGTGGCG
     1081 GTGCGTCTGC TGCAACTGCG TGAATCTTTT ACTCCGCCGC AAGCACTGCG TGCGCAGGGC
     1141 CTGCTGAAAG AAGCGGAACA CGTTGAAAGC CAGAGCGCGG AAACCGTGCT GACCCCGGAT
     1201 GAATGCCAAC TGCTGGGCTA TCTGGATAAA GGCAAACGCA AACGCAAAGA AAAAGCGGGC
     1261 AGCCTGCAAT GGGCGTATAT GGCGATTGCG CGTCTGGGCG GCTTTATGGA TAGCAAACGT
     1321 ACCGGCATTG CGAGCTGGGG TGCGCTGTGG GAAGGTTGGG AAGCGCTGCA AAGCAAACTG
     1381 GATGGCTTTC TGGCCGCGAA AGACCTGATG GCGCAGGGCA TTAAAATCTA AGCTTGGAAT
     1441 CTCCTTCTCG CCTCTTTCGC TGAACACGAA AGCGAATCCG TTCAGCACAC ACTTTACGAT
     1501 ATGGCGCAAA AAGTCCTCGG CTGCGTGCCG GAAGTGAAAG ACATCCACCT CACCATGCCC
     1561 AACAAGCATT GCCTGCTCGT GGACCTGTCC CGCTTCGGTC AGGACAATCC CAACGACTTT
     1621 TCCGCTGCAT AACCCTGCTT CGGGGTCATT ATAGCGATTT TTTCGGTATA TCCATCCTTT
     1681 TTCGCACGAT ATACAGGATT TTGCCAAAGG GTTCGTGTAG ACTTTCCTTG GTGTATCCAA
     1741 CGGCGTCAGC CGGGCAGGAT AGGTGAAGTA GGCCCACCCG CGAGCGGGTG TTCCTTCTTC
     1801 ACTGTCCCTT ATTCGCACCT GGCGGTGCTC AACGGGAATC CTGCTCTGCG AGGCTGGCCG
     1861 TACTCCTTCG GAGACGAGAC GAGACAGCCT GAGAATGGAT GCGAGTAATG ATACAACAAT
     1921 AGCGTGCTGT TCGCACGCTA AGGTCAGGCG GAATGGCACT TCCTTATTCC AGATGCGTGC
     1981 GGATTATGCA TGACTGGCCG TCGTTTTACA ACGTCGTGAC TGGGAAAACC CTGGCGCTTG
     2041 TGGTGGATCA CAGTTATTGG AGACTTCCTT GGCCGTACGA TGGGTTTTGT TTCAGGTATC
     2101 TGGCACTTTT CGGGGAAATG TGCGCGGAAC CCCTATTTGT TTATTTTTCT AAATACATTC
     2161 AAATATGTAT CCGCTCATGA GACAATAACC CTGATAAATG CTTCAATAAT ATTGAAAAAG
     2221 GAAGAGTATG AGTATTCAAC ATTTCCGTGT CGCCCTTATT CCCTTTTTTG CGGCATTTTG
     2281 CCTTCCTGTT TTTGCTCACC CAGAAACGCT GGTGAAAGTA AAAGATGCTG AAGATCAGTT
     2341 GGGTGCACGA GTGGGTTACA TCGAACTGGA TCTCAACAGC GGTAAGATCC TTGAGAGTTT
     2401 TCGCCCCGAA GAACGTTTTC CAATGATGAG CACTTTTAAA GTTCTGCTAT GTGGCGCGGT
     2461 ATTATCCCGT ATTGACGCCG GGCAAGAGCA ACTCGGTCGC CGCATACACT ATTCTCAGAA
     2521 TGACTTGGTT GAGTACTCAC CAGTCACAGA AAAGCATCTT ACGGATGGCA TGACAGTAAG
     2581 AGAATTATGC AGTGCTGCCA TAACCATGAG TGATAACACT GCGGCCAACT TACTTCTGAC
     2641 AACGATCGGA GGACCGAAGG AGCTAACCGC TTTTTTGCAC AACATGGGGG ATCATGTAAC
     2701 TCGCCTTGAT CGTTGGGAAC CGGAGCTGAA TGAAGCCATA CCAAACGACG AGCGTGACAC
     2761 CACGATGCCT GTAGCAATGG CAACAACGTT GCGCAAACTA TTAACTGGCG AACTACTTAC
     2821 TCTAGCTTCC CGGCAACAAT TAATAGACTG GATGGAGGCG GATAAAGTTG CAGGACCACT
     2881 TCTGCGCTCG GCCCTTCCGG CTGGCTGGTT TATTGCTGAT AAATCTGGAG CCGGTGAGCG
     2941 TGGCTCTCGC GGTATCATTG CAGCACTGGG GCCAGATGGT AAGCCCTCCC GTATCGTAGT
     3001 TATCTACACG ACGGGGAGTC AGGCAACTAT GGATGAACGA AATAGACAGA TCGCTGAGAT
     3061 AGGTGCCTCA CTGATTAAGC ATTGGTAACT GTCAGACCAA GTTTACTCAT ATATACTTTA
     3121 GATTGATTTA AAACTTCATT TTTAATTTAA AAGGATCTAG GTGAAGATCC TTGAATTGCC
     3181 ATTATCAACA AGTTTGTACA AAAAAGCAGG CTCCGAATTG GTATCACGAG GACGATTTGA
     3241 AGCCCCCTAC CCATTTACGC TGACTTGACG GGACGGCGGC TTTGTTGAAT AGAGCGTCAG
     3301 ACCCCGTAGA AAAGATCAAA GGATCTTCGG CCGGCCGGCG CGCCGATCTG AAGATCAGCA
     3361 GTTCAACCTG TTGATAGTAC GTACTAAGCT CTCATGTTTC ACGTACTAAG CTCTCATGTT
     3421 TAACGTACTA AGCTCTCATG TTTAACGAAC TAAACCCTCA TGGCTAACGT ACTAAGCTCT
     3481 CATGGCTAAC GTACTAAGCT CTCATGTTTC ACGTACTAAG CTCTCATGTT TGAACAATAA
     3541 AATTAATATA AATCAGCAAC TTAAATAGCC TCTAAGGTTT TAAGTTTTAT AAGAAAAAAA
     3601 AGAATATATA AGGCTTTTAA AGCCTTTAAG GTTTAACGGT TGTGGACAAC AAGCCAGGGA
     3661 TGTAACGCAC TGAGAAGCCC TTAGAGCCTC TCAAAGCAAT TTTGAGTGAC ACAGGAACAC
     3721 TTAACGGCTG ACATGGGGCG CGCCCAGCTG TAACGCCAGC AACGCGGCCT TTTTACGGTT
     3781 CCTGGCCTTT TGCTGGCCTT TTGCTCACAT GTTCTTTCCA GCGACATATG CCATACGCCG
     3841 AACTGAACTC CACCTAATGT CTTGGAGATT GTCGGATAGC GCGGAATAGG ATTGTGCCCT
     3901 CTGAGCGGAT AACAATTTCA CACAGGAAAC AGCTATGACC ATGACACATG CATCCACCAT
     3961 CGCAGACTTA TCATCACTGA GCCTCCACCT AGCCTATACA ACAATAGCGT GCGTGGTTAG
     4021 CACGCTAGGT GGAAGGGCTC GGAGTTGTGG TAATCTATGT ATCCTGGGGT TAGCGCTGTC
     4081 TCTTATACAC ATCTGCCGAC TGCGCAAAAG ACATAATCGA TTCACAAAAA ATAGGCACAC
     4141 GAAAAACAAG TTAAGGGATG CAGTTTATGC ATCCCTTAAC AAGCTTACTT ATTAAATAAT
     4201 TTATAGCTAT TGAAAAGAGA TAAGAATTGT TCAAAGCTAA TATTGTTTAA ATCGTCAATT
     4261 CCTGCATGTT TTAAGGAATT GTTAAATTGA TTTTTTGTAA ATATTTTCTT GTATTCTTTG
     4321 TTAACCCATT TCATAACGAA ATAATTATAC TTTTGTTTAT CTTTGTGTGA TATTCTTGAT
     4381 TTTTTTCTAC TTAATCTGAT AAGTGAGCTA TTCACTTTAG GTTTAGGATG AAAATATTCT
     4441 CTTGGAACCA TACTTAATAT AGAAATATCA ACTTCTGCCA TTAAAAGTAA TGCCAATGAG
     4501 CGTTTTGTAT TTAATAATCT TTTAGCAAAC CCGTATTCCA CGATTAAATA AATCTCATTA
     4561 GCTATACTAT CAAAAACAAT TTTGCGTATT ATATCCGTAC TTATGTTATA AGGTATATTA
     4621 CCATATATTT TATAGGATTG GTTTTTAGGA AATTTAAACT GCAATATATC CTTGTTTAAA
     4681 ACTTGGAAAT TATCGTGATC AACAAGTTTA TTTTCTGTAG TTTTGCATAA TTTATGGTCT
     4741 ATTTCAATGG CAGTTACGAA ATTACACCTC TTTACTAATT CAAGGGTAAA ATGGCCTTTT
     4801 CCTGAGCCGA TTTCAAAGAT ATTATCATGT TCATTTAATC TTATGTTTGT CATAATCTTG
     4861 TCGATATTAT GCTTAGAAGT AATAAAGTTT TGACTGTGTT TTATATTTTT CTCGTTCATT
     4921 TATAACCCTC TTTAATTTGG TTATATGAAT TTTGCTTATT AACGATTCAT TATAACCACT
     4981 TATTTTTTGT TTGGTTGATA ATGAACTGTG CTGATTACAA AAATACTAAA AATGCCCATA
     5041 TTTTTTCCTC CTTATAAAAT TAGTATAATT ATAGCACGAC CTCTGATAAA TATGAACATG
     5101 ATGAGTGATC GTTAAATTTA TACTGCAATC GGATGCGATT ATTGAATAAA AGATATGAGA
     5161 GATTTATCTA ATTTCTTTTT TCTTGTAAAA AAAGAAAGTT CTTAAAGGTT TTATAGTTTT
     5221 GGTCGTAGAG CACACGGTTT AACGACTTAA TTACGAAGTA AATAAGTCTA GTGTGTTAGA
     5281 CTTTATGAAA TCTATATACG TTTATATATA TTTATTATCC GGAGGTGTAG CATGTCTCAT
     5341 TCAATTTTGA GGGTTGCCAG AGTTAAAGGA TCGGGTCACG CGTAGGACGC GTCGAGTAGG
     5401 GTAATGCATG TTTAGGAACG CTACCGGCAn nnnnnnnnnn nnnnnnnnnG TTCCGCAGCC
     5461 ACACGCCGTG TGAAGCTGGA GATGTGTATA AGAGACAGCT CGGTACCAAA TTCCAGAAAA
     5521 GAGGCCTCCC GAAAGGGGGG CCTTTTTTCG TTTTGGTCCT GATAACTTGT GAGTAACATA
     5581 GAATAACTTA TGCATATCTG CAAACAGGTT ATGCACATGT TGAAAACCTT GTGTCAGTGT
     5641 GGTAAAGTCA CTTATCCACA AATCCACAGG CCCTATTACT ATTATTACTA TCTTTTAATT
     5701 AATTAATATA AATATATAAG CGAGGGTATG AAAGCTGTCA CCGGATGTGC TTTCCGGTCT
     5761 GATGAGTCCG TGAGGACGAA ACAGCCTCTA CAAATAATTT TGTTTAAGAA TTCATTAAAG
     5821 AGGAGAAAGG TACC
//
