# Supplementary material for: A genetic platform for a biocementation bacterium
Source: bioRxiv preprint, doi:10.64898/2025.12.05.692644, version 1 (2025-12-06)
Supplement: Plasmid Sequences [file 692644_file03.zip › Sporosarcina Plasmid Vectors/Transposon plasmids/pGLU_384.gb]

LOCUS       pGLU_384                6045 bp ds-DNA     circular     19-AUG-2025
DEFINITION  .
FEATURES             Location/Qualifiers
     prokaryote p... complement(352..803)
                     /label="PermC"
                     /ApEinfo_revcolor="#faac61"
                     /ApEinfo_fwdcolor="#faac61"
     primer          complement(773..832)
                     /label="oLO.225"
                     /note="sequence: CCCTACTCGACGCGTCCTACGCGTGACCCGATCCTTTAACTCTGGCAACCCTCAAAATTG"
                     /ApEinfo_revcolor="#85dae9"
                     /ApEinfo_fwdcolor="#85dae9"
     primer          804..822
                     /label="oLO.253"
                     /note="sequence: GGGTCACGCGTAGGACGCG"
                     /ApEinfo_revcolor="#85dae9"
                     /ApEinfo_fwdcolor="#85dae9"
     misc_feature    804..833
                     /label="F primer binding"
                     /ApEinfo_revcolor="#c7b0e3"
                     /ApEinfo_fwdcolor="#c7b0e3"
     primer          833..880
                     /label="oLO.227"
                     /note="sequence: TAATGCCCTTTAATCAGATGCGTCGGCATGAAGAGCGAAAGTGAAACG"
                     /ApEinfo_revcolor="#85dae9"
                     /ApEinfo_fwdcolor="#85dae9"
     Barcode         838..857
                     /label="BC.0002"
                     /ApEinfo_revcolor="#c6c9d1"
                     /ApEinfo_fwdcolor="#c6c9d1"
     prokaryote p... 869..998
                     /label="BBa_J72163 GlpT Promoter"
                     /ApEinfo_revcolor="#75c6a9"
                     /ApEinfo_fwdcolor="#75c6a9"
     RBS             999..1034
                     /label="sfGFP Ribosome Binding Site"
                     /ApEinfo_revcolor="#b7e6d7"
                     /ApEinfo_fwdcolor="#b7e6d7"
     CDS             1035..1751
                     /label="sfGFP"
                     /ApEinfo_revcolor="#ffef86"
                     /ApEinfo_fwdcolor="#ffef86"
     prokaryote t... 1752..1841
                     /label="ECK120029600"
                     /ApEinfo_revcolor="#f8d3a9"
                     /ApEinfo_fwdcolor="#f8d3a9"
     CDS             1850..2896
                     /label="Himar.003"
                     /ApEinfo_revcolor="#ffef86"
                     /ApEinfo_fwdcolor="#ffef86"
     prokaryote t... 2901..3081
                     /label="TAmarelleT9"
                     /ApEinfo_revcolor="#f58a5e"
                     /ApEinfo_fwdcolor="#f58a5e"
     miscellaneous   3082..3327
                     /label="oriT"
                     /ApEinfo_revcolor="#84b0dc"
                     /ApEinfo_fwdcolor="#84b0dc"
     miscellaneous   complement(3336..3375)
                     /label="UNS1"
                     /ApEinfo_revcolor="#9eafd2"
                     /ApEinfo_fwdcolor="#9eafd2"
     prokaryote t... complement(3376..3405)
                     /label="L2U5H11"
                     /ApEinfo_revcolor="#f8d3a9"
                     /ApEinfo_fwdcolor="#f8d3a9"
     primer_bind     complement(3458..3474)
                     /label="M13 fwd"
                     /ApEinfo_revcolor="#d59687"
                     /ApEinfo_fwdcolor="#d59687"
     promoter        3588..3692
                     /label="Pamp"
                     /ApEinfo_revcolor="#faac61"
                     /ApEinfo_fwdcolor="#faac61"
     CDS             3693..4553
                     /label="AmpR"
                     /ApEinfo_revcolor="#f58a5e"
                     /ApEinfo_fwdcolor="#f58a5e"
     ORI             complement(4810..5198)
                     /label="R6K ORI"
                     /ApEinfo_revcolor="#f58a5e"
                     /ApEinfo_fwdcolor="#f58a5e"
     primer_bind     5388..5404
                     /label="M13 rev"
                     /ApEinfo_revcolor="#c7b0e3"
                     /ApEinfo_fwdcolor="#c7b0e3"
     prokaryote p... complement(5461..5492)
                     /label="L2U8H11"
                     /ApEinfo_revcolor="#75c6a9"
                     /ApEinfo_fwdcolor="#75c6a9"
     miscellaneous   complement(5493..5532)
                     /label="UNSX"
                     /ApEinfo_revcolor="#9eafd2"
                     /ApEinfo_fwdcolor="#9eafd2"
     miscellaneous   complement(5541..5570)
                     /label="Himar_RE"
                     /ApEinfo_revcolor="#c6c9d1"
                     /ApEinfo_fwdcolor="#c6c9d1"
     prokaryote t... complement(5571..5656)
                     /label="TermC"
                     /ApEinfo_revcolor="#f8d3a9"
                     /ApEinfo_fwdcolor="#f8d3a9"
     primer          complement(5631..5660)
                     /label="oLO.287"
                     /note="sequence: GCTTGTTAAGGGATGCATAAACTGCATCCC"
                     /ApEinfo_revcolor="#85dae9"
                     /ApEinfo_fwdcolor="#85dae9"
     CDS             complement(5661..350)
                     /label="ermC"
                     /ApEinfo_revcolor="#ffef86"
                     /ApEinfo_fwdcolor="#ffef86"
ORIGIN
        1 TCAAAAACAA TTTTGCGTAT TATATCCGTA CTTATGTTAT AAGGTATATT ACCATATATT
       61 TTATAGGATT GGTTTTTAGG AAATTTAAAC TGCAATATAT CCTTGTTTAA AACTTGGAAA
      121 TTATCGTGAT CAACAAGTTT ATTTTCTGTA GTTTTGCATA ATTTATGGTC TATTTCAATG
      181 GCAGTTACGA AATTACACCT CTTTACTAAT TCAAGGGTAA AATGGCCTTT TCCTGAGCCG
      241 ATTTCAAAGA TATTATCATG TTCATTTAAT CTTATGTTTG TCATAATCTT GTCGATATTA
      301 TGCTTAGAAG TAATAAAGTT TTGACTGTGT TTTATATTTT TCTCGTTCAT TTATAACCCT
      361 CTTTAATTTG GTTATATGAA TTTTGCTTAT TAACGATTCA TTATAACCAC TTATTTTTTG
      421 TTTGGTTGAT AATGAACTGT GCTGATTACA AAAATACTAA AAATGCCCAT ATTTTTTCCT
      481 CCTTATAAAA TTAGTATAAT TATAGCACGA CCTCTGATAA ATATGAACAT GATGAGTGAT
      541 CGTTAAATTT ATACTGCAAT CGGATGCGAT TATTGAATAA AAGATATGAG AGATTTATCT
      601 AATTTCTTTT TTCTTGTAAA AAAAGAAAGT TCTTAAAGGT TTTATAGTTT TGGTCGTAGA
      661 GCACACGGTT TAACGACTTA ATTACGAAGT AAATAAGTCT AGTGTGTTAG ACTTTATGAA
      721 ATCTATATAC GTTTATATAT ATTTATTATC CGGAGGTGTA GCATGTCTCA TTCAATTTTG
      781 AGGGTTGCCA GAGTTAAAGG ATCGGGTCAC GCGTAGGACG CGTCGAGTAG GGTAATGCCC
      841 TTTAATCAGA TGCGTCGGCA TGAAGAGCGA AAGTGAAACG TGATTTCATG CGTCATTTTG
      901 AACATTTTGT AAATCTTATT TAATAATGTG TGCGGCAATT CACATTTAAT TTATGAATGT
      961 TTTCTTAACA TCGCGGCAAC TCAAGAAACG GCAGGTTCGG ATCTTAGCTA CTAGAGAAAG
     1021 AGGAGAAATA CTAGATGCGT AAAGGCGAAG AACTGTTCAC TGGTGTCGTC CCTATTCTGG
     1081 TGGAACTGGA TGGTGATGTC AACGGTCATA AGTTTTCCGT GCGTGGCGAG GGTGAAGGTG
     1141 ACGCAACTAA TGGTAAACTG ACGCTGAAGT TCATCTGTAC TACTGGTAAA CTGCCGGTTC
     1201 CTTGGCCGAC TCTGGTAACG ACGCTGACTT ATGGTGTTCA GTGCTTTGCT CGTTATCCGG
     1261 ACCATATGAA GCAGCATGAC TTCTTCAAGT CCGCCATGCC GGAAGGCTAT GTGCAGGAAC
     1321 GCACGATTTC CTTTAAGGAT GACGGCACGT ACAAAACGCG TGCGGAAGTG AAATTTGAAG
     1381 GCGATACCCT GGTAAACCGC ATTGAGCTGA AAGGCATTGA CTTTAAAGAG GACGGCAATA
     1441 TCCTGGGCCA TAAGCTGGAA TACAATTTTA ACAGCCACAA TGTTTACATC ACCGCCGATA
     1501 AACAAAAAAA TGGCATTAAA GCGAATTTTA AAATTCGCCA CAACGTGGAG GATGGCAGCG
     1561 TGCAGCTGGC TGATCACTAC CAGCAAAACA CTCCAATCGG TGATGGTCCT GTTCTGCTGC
     1621 CAGACAATCA CTATCTGAGC ACGCAAAGCG TTCTGTCTAA AGATCCGAAC GAGAAACGCG
     1681 ATCATATGGT TCTGCTGGAG TTCGTAACCG CAGCGGGCAT CACGCATGGT ATGGATGAAC
     1741 TGTACAAATG ATTCAGCCAA AAAACTTAAG ACCGCCGGTC TTGTCCACTA CCTTGCAGTA
     1801 ATGCGGTGGA CAGGATCGGC GGTTTTCTTT TCTCTTCTCA AGCTCTTCAA TGGAAAAAAA
     1861 GGAATTTCGT GTACTAATAA AATACTGCTT TTTAAAGGGG AAAAACACCG TTGAAGCTAA
     1921 AACTTGGCTA GATAACGAGT TTCCAGACTC GGCGCCGGGG AAATCGACCA TAATTGATTG
     1981 GTATGCTAAA TTCAAGCGTG GTGAAATGTC AACGGAGGAC GGTGAACGTT CGGGGCGTCC
     2041 AAAAGAGGTT GTAACAGACG AAAATATCAA AAAAATCCAC AAAATGATTC TAAACGACCG
     2101 TAAAATGAAG CTAATCGAGA TAGCTGAGGC GCTAAAGATA TCGAAGGAAC GTGTAGGTCA
     2161 TATCATTCAT CAGTATCTAG ATATGCGGAA GCTATGCGCA AAATGGGTTC CACGTGAGCT
     2221 AACCTTTGAC CAGAAACAGA GGCGTGTAGA TGATTCGAAG CGGTGCCTAC AATTACTAAC
     2281 TCGTAACACC CCCGAGTTTT TCCGTAGGTA TGTTACCATG GATGAAACCT GGCTACATCA
     2341 CTACACTCCC GAGTCGAACA GGCAATCGGC CGAGTGGACC GCAACAGGTG AACCATCGCC
     2401 AAAGCGTGGG AAGACTCAGA AGTCGGCCGG TAAAGTCATG GCGTCGGTAT TTTGGGATGC
     2461 ACATGGGATA ATTTTTATCG ATTATCTAGA GAAGGGGAAA ACAATCAATT CGGACTATTA
     2521 TATGGCACTA CTAGAGCGTC TAAAGGTGGA AATCGCAGCT AAACGGCCCC ACATGAAGAA
     2581 GAAAAAAGTT CTATTCCACC AGGACAATGC TCCATGTCAC AAGTCGCTAA GGACGATGGC
     2641 TAAAATTCAT GAACTAGGTT TCGAACTACT ACCCCACCCA CCATATTCGC CGGATTTAGC
     2701 GCCCTCAGAC TTTTTCCTAT TCTCGGACCT AAAAAGGATG CTAGCTGGGA AAAAATTTGG
     2761 TTGTAACGAA GAGGTTATCG CGGAAACTGA GGCGTATTTT GAGGCTAAAC CAAAGGAGTA
     2821 CTACCAGAAC GGTATCAAAA AACTAGAAGG TCGTTATAAC CGTTGCATCG CCCTAGAAGG
     2881 GAATTATGTA GAATAAGCTT GGAATCTCCT TCTCGCCTCT TTCGCTGAAC ACGAAAGCGA
     2941 ATCCGTTCAG CACACACTTT ACGATATGGC GCAAAAAGTC CTCGGCTGCG TGCCGGAAGT
     3001 GAAAGACATC CACCTCACCA TGCCCAACAA GCATTGCCTG CTCGTGGACC TGTCCCGCTT
     3061 CGGTCAGGAC AATCCCAACG ACTTTTCCGC TGCATAACCC TGCTTCGGGG TCATTATAGC
     3121 GATTTTTTCG GTATATCCAT CCTTTTTCGC ACGATATACA GGATTTTGCC AAAGGGTTCG
     3181 TGTAGACTTT CCTTGGTGTA TCCAACGGCG TCAGCCGGGC AGGATAGGTG AAGTAGGCCC
     3241 ACCCGCGAGC GGGTGTTCCT TCTTCACTGT CCCTTATTCG CACCTGGCGG TGCTCAACGG
     3301 GAATCCTGCT CTGCGAGGCT GGCCGTACTC CTTCGGAGAC GAGACGAGAC AGCCTGAGAA
     3361 TGGATGCGAG TAATGATACA ACAATAGCGT GCTGTTCGCA CGCTAAGGTC AGGCGGAATG
     3421 GCACTTCCTT ATTCCAGATG CGTGCGGATT ATGCATGACT GGCCGTCGTT TTACAACGTC
     3481 GTGACTGGGA AAACCCTGGC GCTTGTGGTG GATCACAGTT ATTGGAGACT TCCTTGGCCG
     3541 TACGATGGGT TTTGTTTCAG GTATCTGGCA CTTTTCGGGG AAATGTGCGC GGAACCCCTA
     3601 TTTGTTTATT TTTCTAAATA CATTCAAATA TGTATCCGCT CATGAGACAA TAACCCTGAT
     3661 AAATGCTTCA ATAATATTGA AAAAGGAAGA GTATGAGTAT TCAACATTTC CGTGTCGCCC
     3721 TTATTCCCTT TTTTGCGGCA TTTTGCCTTC CTGTTTTTGC TCACCCAGAA ACGCTGGTGA
     3781 AAGTAAAAGA TGCTGAAGAT CAGTTGGGTG CACGAGTGGG TTACATCGAA CTGGATCTCA
     3841 ACAGCGGTAA GATCCTTGAG AGTTTTCGCC CCGAAGAACG TTTTCCAATG ATGAGCACTT
     3901 TTAAAGTTCT GCTATGTGGC GCGGTATTAT CCCGTATTGA CGCCGGGCAA GAGCAACTCG
     3961 GTCGCCGCAT ACACTATTCT CAGAATGACT TGGTTGAGTA CTCACCAGTC ACAGAAAAGC
     4021 ATCTTACGGA TGGCATGACA GTAAGAGAAT TATGCAGTGC TGCCATAACC ATGAGTGATA
     4081 ACACTGCGGC CAACTTACTT CTGACAACGA TCGGAGGACC GAAGGAGCTA ACCGCTTTTT
     4141 TGCACAACAT GGGGGATCAT GTAACTCGCC TTGATCGTTG GGAACCGGAG CTGAATGAAG
     4201 CCATACCAAA CGACGAGCGT GACACCACGA TGCCTGTAGC AATGGCAACA ACGTTGCGCA
     4261 AACTATTAAC TGGCGAACTA CTTACTCTAG CTTCCCGGCA ACAATTAATA GACTGGATGG
     4321 AGGCGGATAA AGTTGCAGGA CCACTTCTGC GCTCGGCCCT TCCGGCTGGC TGGTTTATTG
     4381 CTGATAAATC TGGAGCCGGT GAGCGTGGCT CTCGCGGTAT CATTGCAGCA CTGGGGCCAG
     4441 ATGGTAAGCC CTCCCGTATC GTAGTTATCT ACACGACGGG GAGTCAGGCA ACTATGGATG
     4501 AACGAAATAG ACAGATCGCT GAGATAGGTG CCTCACTGAT TAAGCATTGG TAACTGTCAG
     4561 ACCAAGTTTA CTCATATATA CTTTAGATTG ATTTAAAACT TCATTTTTAA TTTAAAAGGA
     4621 TCTAGGTGAA GATCCTTGAA TTGCCATTAT CAACAAGTTT GTACAAAAAA GCAGGCTCCG
     4681 AATTGGTATC ACGAGGACGA TTTGAAGCCC CCTACCCATT TACGCTGACT TGACGGGACG
     4741 GCGGCTTTGT TGAATAGAGC GTCAGACCCC GTAGAAAAGA TCAAAGGATC TTCGGCCGGC
     4801 CGGCGCGCCG ATCTGAAGAT CAGCAGTTCA ACCTGTTGAT AGTACGTACT AAGCTCTCAT
     4861 GTTTCACGTA CTAAGCTCTC ATGTTTAACG TACTAAGCTC TCATGTTTAA CGAACTAAAC
     4921 CCTCATGGCT AACGTACTAA GCTCTCATGG CTAACGTACT AAGCTCTCAT GTTTCACGTA
     4981 CTAAGCTCTC ATGTTTGAAC AATAAAATTA ATATAAATCA GCAACTTAAA TAGCCTCTAA
     5041 GGTTTTAAGT TTTATAAGAA AAAAAAGAAT ATATAAGGCT TTTAAAGCCT TTAAGGTTTA
     5101 ACGGTTGTGG ACAACAAGCC AGGGATGTAA CGCACTGAGA AGCCCTTAGA GCCTCTCAAA
     5161 GCAATTTTGA GTGACACAGG AACACTTAAC GGCTGACATG GGGCGCGCCC AGCTGTAACG
     5221 CCAGCAACGC GGCCTTTTTA CGGTTCCTGG CCTTTTGCTG GCCTTTTGCT CACATGTTCT
     5281 TTCCAGCGAC ATATGCCATA CGCCGAACTG AACTCCACCT AATGTCTTGG AGATTGTCGG
     5341 ATAGCGCGGA ATAGGATTGT GCCCTCTGAG CGGATAACAA TTTCACACAG GAAACAGCTA
     5401 TGACCATGAC ACATGCATCC ACCATCGCAG ACTTATCATC ACTGAGCCTC CACCTAGCCT
     5461 ATACAACAAT AGCGTGCGTG GTTAGCACGC TAGGTGGAAG GGCTCGGAGT TGTGGTAATC
     5521 TATGTATCCT GGGGTTAGCG TAACAGGTTG GATGATAAGT CCCCGGTCTA GCCGACTGCG
     5581 CAAAAGACAT AATCGATTCA CAAAAAATAG GCACACGAAA AACAAGTTAA GGGATGCAGT
     5641 TTATGCATCC CTTAACAAGC TTACTTATTA AATAATTTAT AGCTATTGAA AAGAGATAAG
     5701 AATTGTTCAA AGCTAATATT GTTTAAATCG TCAATTCCTG CATGTTTTAA GGAATTGTTA
     5761 AATTGATTTT TTGTAAATAT TTTCTTGTAT TCTTTGTTAA CCCATTTCAT AACGAAATAA
     5821 TTATACTTTT GTTTATCTTT GTGTGATATT CTTGATTTTT TTCTACTTAA TCTGATAAGT
     5881 GAGCTATTCA CTTTAGGTTT AGGATGAAAA TATTCTCTTG GAACCATACT TAATATAGAA
     5941 ATATCAACTT CTGCCATTAA AAGTAATGCC AATGAGCGTT TTGTATTTAA TAATCTTTTA
     6001 GCAAACCCGT ATTCCACGAT TAAATAAATC TCATTAGCTA TACTA
//
