# Supplementary material for: A genetic platform for a biocementation bacterium
Source: bioRxiv preprint, doi:10.64898/2025.12.05.692644, version 1 (2025-12-06)
Supplement: Plasmid Sequences [file 692644_file03.zip › Sporosarcina Plasmid Vectors/Transposon plasmids/pGLU_468.gb]

LOCUS       pGLU_468                5472 bp ds-DNA     circular     30-APR-2025
DEFINITION  .
FEATURES             Location/Qualifiers
     prokaryote p... complement(352..803)
                     /label="PermC"
                     /ApEinfo_revcolor="#faac61"
                     /ApEinfo_fwdcolor="#faac61"
     RBS             complement(473..483)
                     /label="bsRBS"
                     /ApEinfo_revcolor="#b7e6d7"
                     /ApEinfo_fwdcolor="#b7e6d7"
     Primer site     804..833
                     /label="F-skpp-asm-15-mer-2x"
                     /ApEinfo_revcolor="#f58a5e"
                     /ApEinfo_fwdcolor="#f58a5e"
     misc_feature    804..833
                     /label="F primer binding"
                     /ApEinfo_revcolor="#d6b295"
                     /ApEinfo_fwdcolor="#d6b295"
     Barcode         838..857
                     /label=">skpp-5-F sk20mer-35738"
                     /ApEinfo_revcolor="#faac61"
                     /ApEinfo_fwdcolor="#faac61"
     Barcode         838..857
                     /label="BC.0005"
                     /ApEinfo_revcolor="#c6c9d1"
                     /ApEinfo_fwdcolor="#c6c9d1"
     Primer site     881..910
                     /label="R-skpp-asm-15-mer-2x"
                     /ApEinfo_revcolor="#f58a5e"
                     /ApEinfo_fwdcolor="#f58a5e"
     misc_feature    complement(881..910)
                     /label="R primer binding"
                     /ApEinfo_revcolor="#d6b295"
                     /ApEinfo_fwdcolor="#d6b295"
     miscellaneous   911..940
                     /label="Himar_RE"
                     /ApEinfo_revcolor="#faac61"
                     /ApEinfo_fwdcolor="#faac61"
     miscellaneous   complement(911..940)
                     /label="Himar_LE"
                     /ApEinfo_revcolor="#faac61"
                     /ApEinfo_fwdcolor="#faac61"
     terminator      941..1001
                     /label="L3S2P21"
                     /ApEinfo_revcolor="#c6c9d1"
                     /ApEinfo_fwdcolor="#c6c9d1"
     Promoter        1002..1174
                     /label="p02768"
                     /ApEinfo_revcolor="#b1ff67"
                     /ApEinfo_fwdcolor="#b1ff67"
     misc_feature    1175..1249
                     /label="RiboJ"
                     /ApEinfo_revcolor="#c7b0e3"
                     /ApEinfo_fwdcolor="#c7b0e3"
     RBS             1259..1270
                     /label="strong bacterial ribosome binding site (Elowitz and Leibler, 2000)"
                     /ApEinfo_revcolor="#d6b295"
                     /ApEinfo_fwdcolor="#d6b295"
     CDS             1277..2323
                     /label="Himar.007"
                     /ApEinfo_revcolor="#ffef86"
                     /ApEinfo_fwdcolor="#ffef86"
     prokaryote t... 2328..2508
                     /label="TAmarelleT9"
                     /ApEinfo_revcolor="#f58a5e"
                     /ApEinfo_fwdcolor="#f58a5e"
     miscellaneous   2509..2754
                     /label="oriT"
                     /ApEinfo_revcolor="#84b0dc"
                     /ApEinfo_fwdcolor="#84b0dc"
     miscellaneous   complement(2763..2802)
                     /label="UNS1"
                     /ApEinfo_revcolor="#9eafd2"
                     /ApEinfo_fwdcolor="#9eafd2"
     prokaryote t... complement(2803..2832)
                     /label="L2U5H11"
                     /ApEinfo_revcolor="#f8d3a9"
                     /ApEinfo_fwdcolor="#f8d3a9"
     primer_bind     complement(2885..2901)
                     /label="M13 fwd"
                     /ApEinfo_revcolor="#d59687"
                     /ApEinfo_fwdcolor="#d59687"
     primer_bind     complement(2885..2902)
                     /label="M13-fwd"
                     /ApEinfo_revcolor="#85dae9"
                     /ApEinfo_fwdcolor="#85dae9"
     promoter        3015..3119
                     /label="Pamp"
                     /ApEinfo_revcolor="#faac61"
                     /ApEinfo_fwdcolor="#faac61"
     CDS             3120..3980
                     /label="AmpR"
                     /ApEinfo_revcolor="#f58a5e"
                     /ApEinfo_fwdcolor="#f58a5e"
     misc_recomb     4081..4101
                     /label="attB1"
                     /ApEinfo_revcolor="#c7b0e3"
                     /ApEinfo_fwdcolor="#c7b0e3"
     misc_feature    4081..4101
                     /label="Gateway recomb1"
                     /ApEinfo_revcolor="#f58a5e"
                     /ApEinfo_fwdcolor="#f58a5e"
     ORI             complement(4237..4625)
                     /label="R6K ORI"
                     /ApEinfo_revcolor="#f58a5e"
                     /ApEinfo_fwdcolor="#f58a5e"
     primer_bind     4815..4831
                     /label="M13 rev"
                     /ApEinfo_revcolor="#c7b0e3"
                     /ApEinfo_fwdcolor="#c7b0e3"
     primer_bind     4815..4835
                     /label="M13-rev"
                     /ApEinfo_revcolor="#85dae9"
                     /ApEinfo_fwdcolor="#85dae9"
     prokaryote p... complement(4888..4919)
                     /label="L2U8H11"
                     /ApEinfo_revcolor="#75c6a9"
                     /ApEinfo_fwdcolor="#75c6a9"
     miscellaneous   complement(4920..4959)
                     /label="UNSX"
                     /ApEinfo_revcolor="#9eafd2"
                     /ApEinfo_fwdcolor="#9eafd2"
     miscellaneous   4968..4997
                     /label="Himar_LE"
                     /ApEinfo_revcolor="#faac61"
                     /ApEinfo_fwdcolor="#faac61"
     miscellaneous   complement(4968..4997)
                     /label="Himar_RE"
                     /ApEinfo_revcolor="#faac61"
                     /ApEinfo_fwdcolor="#faac61"
     prokaryote t... complement(4998..5083)
                     /label="TermC"
                     /ApEinfo_revcolor="#f8d3a9"
                     /ApEinfo_fwdcolor="#f8d3a9"
ORIGIN
        1 TCAAAAACAA TTTTGCGTAT TATATCCGTA CTTATGTTAT AAGGTATATT ACCATATATT
       61 TTATAGGATT GGTTTTTAGG AAATTTAAAC TGCAATATAT CCTTGTTTAA AACTTGGAAA
      121 TTATCGTGAT CAACAAGTTT ATTTTCTGTA GTTTTGCATA ATTTATGGTC TATTTCAATG
      181 GCAGTTACGA AATTACACCT CTTTACTAAT TCAAGGGTAA AATGGCCTTT TCCTGAGCCG
      241 ATTTCAAAGA TATTATCATG TTCATTTAAT CTTATGTTTG TCATAATCTT GTCGATATTA
      301 TGCTTAGAAG TAATAAAGTT TTGACTGTGT TTTATATTTT TCTCGTTCAT TTATAACCCT
      361 CTTTAATTTG GTTATATGAA TTTTGCTTAT TAACGATTCA TTATAACCAC TTATTTTTTG
      421 TTTGGTTGAT AATGAACTGT GCTGATTACA AAAATACTAA AAATGCCCAT ATTTTTTCCT
      481 CCTTATAAAA TTAGTATAAT TATAGCACGA CCTCTGATAA ATATGAACAT GATGAGTGAT
      541 CGTTAAATTT ATACTGCAAT CGGATGCGAT TATTGAATAA AAGATATGAG AGATTTATCT
      601 AATTTCTTTT TTCTTGTAAA AAAAGAAAGT TCTTAAAGGT TTTATAGTTT TGGTCGTAGA
      661 GCACACGGTT TAACGACTTA ATTACGAAGT AAATAAGTCT AGTGTGTTAG ACTTTATGAA
      721 ATCTATATAC GTTTATATAT ATTTATTATC CGGAGGTGTA GCATGTCTCA TTCAATTTTG
      781 AGGGTTGCCA GAGTTAAAGG ATCGGGTCAC GCGTAGGACG CGTCGAGTAG GGTAATGTCC
      841 GACGGGGAGT ATATACTGCA nnnnnnnnnn nnnnnnnnnn GTTCCGCAGC CACACGCCGT
      901 GTGAAGCTGG TAGACCGGGG ACTTATCATC CAACCTGTTA CTCGGTACCA AATTCCAGAA
      961 AAGAGGCCTC CCGAAAGGGG GGCCTTTTTT CGTTTTGGTC CTGATAACTT GTGAGTAACA
     1021 TAGAATAACT TATGCATATC TGCAAACAGG TTATGCACAT GTTGAAAACC TTGTGTCAGT
     1081 GTGGTAAAGT CACTTATCCA CAAATCCACA GGCCCTATTA CTATTATTAC TATCTTTTAA
     1141 TTAATTAATA TAAATATATA AGCGAGGGTA TGAAAGCTGT CACCGGATGT GCTTTCCGGT
     1201 CTGATGAGTC CGTGAGGACG AAACAGCCTC TACAAATAAT TTTGTTTAAG AATTCATTAA
     1261 AGAGGAGAAA GGTACCATGG AAAAAAAAGA ATTTCGTGTT TTAATCAAAT ATTGTTTTTT
     1321 AAAAGGAAAA AATACAGTTG AAGCAAAAAC ATGGTTAGAT AATGAATTTC CAGATTCAGC
     1381 ACCAGGAAAA TCAACAATTA TTGATTGGTA TGCAAAATTC AAACGTGGTG AAATGTCAAC
     1441 GGAAGATGGT GAACGTAGTG GACGTCCAAA AGAAGTTGTT ACAGATGAAA ATATTAAAAA
     1501 AATTCATAAA ATGATTCTTA ATGACCGTAA AATGAAATTA ATTGAAATTG CAGAAGCATT
     1561 AAAAATTTCA AAAGAACGTG TTGGTCATAT TATTCATCAA TATCTTGATA TGCGTAAGTT
     1621 ATGTGCGAAA TGGGTTCCAC GTGAATTAAC ATTTGATCAA AAACAACGTC GTGTTGATGA
     1681 TTCAAAACGT TGTTTACAAT TATTAACACG TAATACACCA GAATTTTTTC GTCGTTATGT
     1741 TACAATGGAT GAAACATGGT TACATCATTA TACACCTGAA TCAAATCGTC AATCGGCTGA
     1801 ATGGACAGCG ACAGGTGAAC CATCGCCAAA ACGTGGAAAA ACACAAAAAT CAGCTGGCAA
     1861 AGTAATGGCA TCAGTTTTTT GGGATGCGCA TGGAATTATT TTTATTGATT ATCTTGAAAA
     1921 AGGAAAAACG ATTAATAGTG ATTATTATAT GGCGTTATTA GAACGTTTAA AAGTCGAAAT
     1981 TGCGGCAAAA CGTCCACATA TGAAAAAAAA AAAAGTTTTA TTTCATCAAG ATAATGCACC
     2041 ATGTCACAAA TCATTAAGAA CGATGGCAAA AATTCATGAA TTAGGCTTTG AATTATTACC
     2101 TCATCCACCA TATTCACCAG ATCTTGCACC ATCAGATTTT TTTTTATTTT CAGATCTTAA
     2161 AAGAATGCTA GCAGGTAAAA AATTTGGCTG TAATGAAGAA GTTATTGCAG AAACAGAAGC
     2221 ATATTTTGAA GCAAAACCAA AAGAATATTA TCAAAATGGT ATTAAAAAAT TAGAAGGTCG
     2281 TTATAATCGT TGTATTGCTT TAGAAGGTAA TTATGTTGAA TAAGCTTGGA ATCTCCTTCT
     2341 CGCCTCTTTC GCTGAACACG AAAGCGAATC CGTTCAGCAC ACACTTTACG ATATGGCGCA
     2401 AAAAGTCCTC GGCTGCGTGC CGGAAGTGAA AGACATCCAC CTCACCATGC CCAACAAGCA
     2461 TTGCCTGCTC GTGGACCTGT CCCGCTTCGG TCAGGACAAT CCCAACGACT TTTCCGCTGC
     2521 ATAACCCTGC TTCGGGGTCA TTATAGCGAT TTTTTCGGTA TATCCATCCT TTTTCGCACG
     2581 ATATACAGGA TTTTGCCAAA GGGTTCGTGT AGACTTTCCT TGGTGTATCC AACGGCGTCA
     2641 GCCGGGCAGG ATAGGTGAAG TAGGCCCACC CGCGAGCGGG TGTTCCTTCT TCACTGTCCC
     2701 TTATTCGCAC CTGGCGGTGC TCAACGGGAA TCCTGCTCTG CGAGGCTGGC CGTACTCCTT
     2761 CGGAGACGAG ACGAGACAGC CTGAGAATGG ATGCGAGTAA TGATACAACA ATAGCGTGCT
     2821 GTTCGCACGC TAAGGTCAGG CGGAATGGCA CTTCCTTATT CCAGATGCGT GCGGATTATG
     2881 CATGACTGGC CGTCGTTTTA CAACGTCGTG ACTGGGAAAA CCCTGGCGCT TGTGGTGGAT
     2941 CACAGTTATT GGAGACTTCC TTGGCCGTAC GATGGGTTTT GTTTCAGGTA TCTGGCACTT
     3001 TTCGGGGAAA TGTGCGCGGA ACCCCTATTT GTTTATTTTT CTAAATACAT TCAAATATGT
     3061 ATCCGCTCAT GAGACAATAA CCCTGATAAA TGCTTCAATA ATATTGAAAA AGGAAGAGTA
     3121 TGAGTATTCA ACATTTCCGT GTCGCCCTTA TTCCCTTTTT TGCGGCATTT TGCCTTCCTG
     3181 TTTTTGCTCA CCCAGAAACG CTGGTGAAAG TAAAAGATGC TGAAGATCAG TTGGGTGCAC
     3241 GAGTGGGTTA CATCGAACTG GATCTCAACA GCGGTAAGAT CCTTGAGAGT TTTCGCCCCG
     3301 AAGAACGTTT TCCAATGATG AGCACTTTTA AAGTTCTGCT ATGTGGCGCG GTATTATCCC
     3361 GTATTGACGC CGGGCAAGAG CAACTCGGTC GCCGCATACA CTATTCTCAG AATGACTTGG
     3421 TTGAGTACTC ACCAGTCACA GAAAAGCATC TTACGGATGG CATGACAGTA AGAGAATTAT
     3481 GCAGTGCTGC CATAACCATG AGTGATAACA CTGCGGCCAA CTTACTTCTG ACAACGATCG
     3541 GAGGACCGAA GGAGCTAACC GCTTTTTTGC ACAACATGGG GGATCATGTA ACTCGCCTTG
     3601 ATCGTTGGGA ACCGGAGCTG AATGAAGCCA TACCAAACGA CGAGCGTGAC ACCACGATGC
     3661 CTGTAGCAAT GGCAACAACG TTGCGCAAAC TATTAACTGG CGAACTACTT ACTCTAGCTT
     3721 CCCGGCAACA ATTAATAGAC TGGATGGAGG CGGATAAAGT TGCAGGACCA CTTCTGCGCT
     3781 CGGCCCTTCC GGCTGGCTGG TTTATTGCTG ATAAATCTGG AGCCGGTGAG CGTGGCTCTC
     3841 GCGGTATCAT TGCAGCACTG GGGCCAGATG GTAAGCCCTC CCGTATCGTA GTTATCTACA
     3901 CGACGGGGAG TCAGGCAACT ATGGATGAAC GAAATAGACA GATCGCTGAG ATAGGTGCCT
     3961 CACTGATTAA GCATTGGTAA CTGTCAGACC AAGTTTACTC ATATATACTT TAGATTGATT
     4021 TAAAACTTCA TTTTTAATTT AAAAGGATCT AGGTGAAGAT CCTTGAATTG CCATTATCAA
     4081 CAAGTTTGTA CAAAAAAGCA GGCTCCGAAT TGGTATCACG AGGACGATTT GAAGCCCCCT
     4141 ACCCATTTAC GCTGACTTGA CGGGACGGCG GCTTTGTTGA ATAGAGCGTC AGACCCCGTA
     4201 GAAAAGATCA AAGGATCTTC GGCCGGCCGG CGCGCCGATC TGAAGATCAG CAGTTCAACC
     4261 TGTTGATAGT ACGTACTAAG CTCTCATGTT TCACGTACTA AGCTCTCATG TTTAACGTAC
     4321 TAAGCTCTCA TGTTTAACGA ACTAAACCCT CATGGCTAAC GTACTAAGCT CTCATGGCTA
     4381 ACGTACTAAG CTCTCATGTT TCACGTACTA AGCTCTCATG TTTGAACAAT AAAATTAATA
     4441 TAAATCAGCA ACTTAAATAG CCTCTAAGGT TTTAAGTTTT ATAAGAAAAA AAAGAATATA
     4501 TAAGGCTTTT AAAGCCTTTA AGGTTTAACG GTTGTGGACA ACAAGCCAGG GATGTAACGC
     4561 ACTGAGAAGC CCTTAGAGCC TCTCAAAGCA ATTTTGAGTG ACACAGGAAC ACTTAACGGC
     4621 TGACATGGGG CGCGCCCAGC TGTAACGCCA GCAACGCGGC CTTTTTACGG TTCCTGGCCT
     4681 TTTGCTGGCC TTTTGCTCAC ATGTTCTTTC CAGCGACATA TGCCATACGC CGAACTGAAC
     4741 TCCACCTAAT GTCTTGGAGA TTGTCGGATA GCGCGGAATA GGATTGTGCC CTCTGAGCGG
     4801 ATAACAATTT CACACAGGAA ACAGCTATGA CCATGACACA TGCATCCACC ATCGCAGACT
     4861 TATCATCACT GAGCCTCCAC CTAGCCTATA CAACAATAGC GTGCGTGGTT AGCACGCTAG
     4921 GTGGAAGGGC TCGGAGTTGT GGTAATCTAT GTATCCTGGG GTTAGCGTAA CAGGTTGGAT
     4981 GATAAGTCCC CGGTCTAGCC GACTGCGCAA AAGACATAAT CGATTCACAA AAAATAGGCA
     5041 CACGAAAAAC AAGTTAAGGG ATGCAGTTTA TGCATCCCTT AACAAGCTTA CTTATTAAAT
     5101 AATTTATAGC TATTGAAAAG AGATAAGAAT TGTTCAAAGC TAATATTGTT TAAATCGTCA
     5161 ATTCCTGCAT GTTTTAAGGA ATTGTTAAAT TGATTTTTTG TAAATATTTT CTTGTATTCT
     5221 TTGTTAACCC ATTTCATAAC GAAATAATTA TACTTTTGTT TATCTTTGTG TGATATTCTT
     5281 GATTTTTTTC TACTTAATCT GATAAGTGAG CTATTCACTT TAGGTTTAGG ATGAAAATAT
     5341 TCTCTTGGAA CCATACTTAA TATAGAAATA TCAACTTCTG CCATTAAAAG TAATGCCAAT
     5401 GAGCGTTTTG TATTTAATAA TCTTTTAGCA AACCCGTATT CCACGATTAA ATAAATCTCA
     5461 TTAGCTATAC TA
//
