# Supplementary material for: A genetic platform for a biocementation bacterium
Source: bioRxiv preprint, doi:10.64898/2025.12.05.692644, version 1 (2025-12-06)
Supplement: Plasmid Sequences [file 692644_file03.zip › Sporosarcina Plasmid Vectors/Transposon plasmids/pGLU_439.gb]

LOCUS       pGLU_439                5346 bp ds-DNA     circular     30-APR-2025
DEFINITION  .
FEATURES             Location/Qualifiers
     prokaryote p... complement(352..803)
                     /label="PermC"
                     /ApEinfo_revcolor="#faac61"
                     /ApEinfo_fwdcolor="#faac61"
     RBS             complement(473..483)
                     /label="bsRBS"
                     /ApEinfo_revcolor="#b7e6d7"
                     /ApEinfo_fwdcolor="#b7e6d7"
     Primer site     804..833
                     /label="F-skpp-asm-15-mer-2x"
                     /ApEinfo_revcolor="#f58a5e"
                     /ApEinfo_fwdcolor="#f58a5e"
     misc_feature    804..833
                     /label="F primer binding"
                     /ApEinfo_revcolor="#d6b295"
                     /ApEinfo_fwdcolor="#d6b295"
     Barcode         838..857
                     /label="BC.0003"
                     /ApEinfo_revcolor="#c6c9d1"
                     /ApEinfo_fwdcolor="#c6c9d1"
     Barcode         838..857
                     /label=">skpp-3-F sk20mer-83381"
                     /ApEinfo_revcolor="#faac61"
                     /ApEinfo_fwdcolor="#faac61"
     Primer site     881..910
                     /label="R-skpp-asm-15-mer-2x"
                     /ApEinfo_revcolor="#f58a5e"
                     /ApEinfo_fwdcolor="#f58a5e"
     misc_feature    complement(881..910)
                     /label="R primer binding"
                     /ApEinfo_revcolor="#d6b295"
                     /ApEinfo_fwdcolor="#d6b295"
     miscellaneous   911..940
                     /label="Himar_RE"
                     /ApEinfo_revcolor="#faac61"
                     /ApEinfo_fwdcolor="#faac61"
     miscellaneous   complement(911..940)
                     /label="Himar_LE"
                     /ApEinfo_revcolor="#faac61"
                     /ApEinfo_fwdcolor="#faac61"
     terminator      941..1001
                     /label="L3S2P21"
                     /ApEinfo_revcolor="#c6c9d1"
                     /ApEinfo_fwdcolor="#c6c9d1"
     Promoter        1002..1150
                     /label="p16320"
                     /ApEinfo_revcolor="#b1ff67"
                     /ApEinfo_fwdcolor="#b1ff67"
     CDS             1151..2197
                     /label="Himar.004"
                     /ApEinfo_revcolor="#ffef86"
                     /ApEinfo_fwdcolor="#ffef86"
     prokaryote t... 2202..2382
                     /label="TAmarelleT9"
                     /ApEinfo_revcolor="#f58a5e"
                     /ApEinfo_fwdcolor="#f58a5e"
     miscellaneous   2383..2628
                     /label="oriT"
                     /ApEinfo_revcolor="#84b0dc"
                     /ApEinfo_fwdcolor="#84b0dc"
     miscellaneous   complement(2637..2676)
                     /label="UNS1"
                     /ApEinfo_revcolor="#9eafd2"
                     /ApEinfo_fwdcolor="#9eafd2"
     prokaryote t... complement(2677..2706)
                     /label="L2U5H11"
                     /ApEinfo_revcolor="#f8d3a9"
                     /ApEinfo_fwdcolor="#f8d3a9"
     primer_bind     complement(2759..2775)
                     /label="M13 fwd"
                     /ApEinfo_revcolor="#d59687"
                     /ApEinfo_fwdcolor="#d59687"
     primer_bind     complement(2759..2776)
                     /label="M13-fwd"
                     /ApEinfo_revcolor="#85dae9"
                     /ApEinfo_fwdcolor="#85dae9"
     promoter        2889..2993
                     /label="Pamp"
                     /ApEinfo_revcolor="#faac61"
                     /ApEinfo_fwdcolor="#faac61"
     CDS             2994..3854
                     /label="AmpR"
                     /ApEinfo_revcolor="#f58a5e"
                     /ApEinfo_fwdcolor="#f58a5e"
     misc_feature    3955..3975
                     /label="Gateway recomb1"
                     /ApEinfo_revcolor="#f58a5e"
                     /ApEinfo_fwdcolor="#f58a5e"
     misc_recomb     3955..3975
                     /label="attB1"
                     /ApEinfo_revcolor="#c7b0e3"
                     /ApEinfo_fwdcolor="#c7b0e3"
     ORI             complement(4111..4499)
                     /label="R6K ORI"
                     /ApEinfo_revcolor="#f58a5e"
                     /ApEinfo_fwdcolor="#f58a5e"
     primer_bind     4689..4705
                     /label="M13 rev"
                     /ApEinfo_revcolor="#c7b0e3"
                     /ApEinfo_fwdcolor="#c7b0e3"
     primer_bind     4689..4709
                     /label="M13-rev"
                     /ApEinfo_revcolor="#85dae9"
                     /ApEinfo_fwdcolor="#85dae9"
     prokaryote p... complement(4762..4793)
                     /label="L2U8H11"
                     /ApEinfo_revcolor="#75c6a9"
                     /ApEinfo_fwdcolor="#75c6a9"
     miscellaneous   complement(4794..4833)
                     /label="UNSX"
                     /ApEinfo_revcolor="#9eafd2"
                     /ApEinfo_fwdcolor="#9eafd2"
     miscellaneous   4842..4871
                     /label="Himar_LE"
                     /ApEinfo_revcolor="#faac61"
                     /ApEinfo_fwdcolor="#faac61"
     miscellaneous   complement(4842..4871)
                     /label="Himar_RE"
                     /ApEinfo_revcolor="#faac61"
                     /ApEinfo_fwdcolor="#faac61"
     prokaryote t... complement(4872..4957)
                     /label="TermC"
                     /ApEinfo_revcolor="#f8d3a9"
                     /ApEinfo_fwdcolor="#f8d3a9"
ORIGIN
        1 TCAAAAACAA TTTTGCGTAT TATATCCGTA CTTATGTTAT AAGGTATATT ACCATATATT
       61 TTATAGGATT GGTTTTTAGG AAATTTAAAC TGCAATATAT CCTTGTTTAA AACTTGGAAA
      121 TTATCGTGAT CAACAAGTTT ATTTTCTGTA GTTTTGCATA ATTTATGGTC TATTTCAATG
      181 GCAGTTACGA AATTACACCT CTTTACTAAT TCAAGGGTAA AATGGCCTTT TCCTGAGCCG
      241 ATTTCAAAGA TATTATCATG TTCATTTAAT CTTATGTTTG TCATAATCTT GTCGATATTA
      301 TGCTTAGAAG TAATAAAGTT TTGACTGTGT TTTATATTTT TCTCGTTCAT TTATAACCCT
      361 CTTTAATTTG GTTATATGAA TTTTGCTTAT TAACGATTCA TTATAACCAC TTATTTTTTG
      421 TTTGGTTGAT AATGAACTGT GCTGATTACA AAAATACTAA AAATGCCCAT ATTTTTTCCT
      481 CCTTATAAAA TTAGTATAAT TATAGCACGA CCTCTGATAA ATATGAACAT GATGAGTGAT
      541 CGTTAAATTT ATACTGCAAT CGGATGCGAT TATTGAATAA AAGATATGAG AGATTTATCT
      601 AATTTCTTTT TTCTTGTAAA AAAAGAAAGT TCTTAAAGGT TTTATAGTTT TGGTCGTAGA
      661 GCACACGGTT TAACGACTTA ATTACGAAGT AAATAAGTCT AGTGTGTTAG ACTTTATGAA
      721 ATCTATATAC GTTTATATAT ATTTATTATC CGGAGGTGTA GCATGTCTCA TTCAATTTTG
      781 AGGGTTGCCA GAGTTAAAGG ATCGGGTCAC GCGTAGGACG CGTCGAGTAG GGTAATGTTG
      841 GTCATGTGCT TTTCGTTGCA nnnnnnnnnn nnnnnnnnnn GTTCCGCAGC CACACGCCGT
      901 GTGAAGCTGG TAGACCGGGG ACTTATCATC CAACCTGTTA CTCGGTACCA AATTCCAGAA
      961 AAGAGGCCTC CCGAAAGGGG GGCCTTTTTT CGTTTTGGTC CTAGGACAAT TACCTGCCTA
     1021 GTCAGGGGAT TTGAACGAGT GCAATTGCCT GCTTAGTCAG GTAATTTGGA TGGAAAAATT
     1081 CAGCAAGGGT ACAACTTGCA TAATCGGACC TATCAAAGAA TAGGCAAAAA ACATTTAGGA
     1141 GGAAATCATA ATGGAAAAAA AGGAATTTCG TGTATTAATC AAATACTGTT TTTTGAAGGG
     1201 CAAAAATACG GTAGAAGCGA AAACTTGGCT AGATAATGAG TTTCCCGACT CGGCACCTGG
     1261 GAAATCTACG ATCATCGATT GGTATGCGAA ATTCAAGCGT GGTGAAATGT CGACCGAGGA
     1321 CGGTGAAAGA TCTGGCAGAC CCAAAGAGGT AGTAACGGAC GAAAACATCA AAAAAATCCA
     1381 CAAAATGATC TTAAATGACC GTAAAATGAA GTTAATCGAG ATCGCGGAGG CACTTAAGAT
     1441 CTCTAAGGAA CGTGTAGGTC ATATCATCCA TCAATATTTA GATATGAGGA AGCTCTGTGC
     1501 CAAATGGGTA CCCAGAGAGC TCACGTTTGA CCAAAAACAA CGCCGTGTAG ATGATTCGAA
     1561 GAGGTGTTTA CAGTTGCTTA CTCGTAATAC GCCTGAGTTT TTCCGTCGCT ATGTAACGAT
     1621 GGATGAAACG TGGCTCCATC ACTACACTCC GGAGTCTAAT CGCCAGTCGG CGGAGTGGAC
     1681 GGCCACGGGT GAACCCTCGC CCAAGCGTGG CAAGACTCAA AAGTCTGCGG GTAAAGTGAT
     1741 GGCATCGGTA TTTTGGGATG CCCATGGCAT CATCTTTATC GATTATCTAG AGAAGGGCAA
     1801 AACGATCAAC TCTGACTATT ATATGGCCCT TTTAGAGCGT TTAAAGGTCG AAATCGCCGC
     1861 GAAAAGGCCT CACATGAAGA AGAAAAAAGT ATTATTCCAC CAAGACAACG CGCCCTGCCA
     1921 CAAGTCTTTA CGAACCATGG CGAAAATCCA TGAATTAGGT TTCGAATTAC TACCTCACCC
     1981 CCCCTATTCG CCTGATTTGG CACCTTCGGA CTTTTTCTTA TTCTCTGACC TCAAACGGAT
     2041 GCTCGCGGGG AAAAAATTTG GTTGCAATGA AGAGGTAATC GCAGAAACTG AGGCATATTT
     2101 TGAGGCGAAA CCCAAGGAGT ACTACCAAAA TGGTATCAAA AAATTAGAAG GTCGTTATAA
     2161 TCGTTGTATC GCGCTAGAAG GGAACTATGT AGAATAAGCT TGGAATCTCC TTCTCGCCTC
     2221 TTTCGCTGAA CACGAAAGCG AATCCGTTCA GCACACACTT TACGATATGG CGCAAAAAGT
     2281 CCTCGGCTGC GTGCCGGAAG TGAAAGACAT CCACCTCACC ATGCCCAACA AGCATTGCCT
     2341 GCTCGTGGAC CTGTCCCGCT TCGGTCAGGA CAATCCCAAC GACTTTTCCG CTGCATAACC
     2401 CTGCTTCGGG GTCATTATAG CGATTTTTTC GGTATATCCA TCCTTTTTCG CACGATATAC
     2461 AGGATTTTGC CAAAGGGTTC GTGTAGACTT TCCTTGGTGT ATCCAACGGC GTCAGCCGGG
     2521 CAGGATAGGT GAAGTAGGCC CACCCGCGAG CGGGTGTTCC TTCTTCACTG TCCCTTATTC
     2581 GCACCTGGCG GTGCTCAACG GGAATCCTGC TCTGCGAGGC TGGCCGTACT CCTTCGGAGA
     2641 CGAGACGAGA CAGCCTGAGA ATGGATGCGA GTAATGATAC AACAATAGCG TGCTGTTCGC
     2701 ACGCTAAGGT CAGGCGGAAT GGCACTTCCT TATTCCAGAT GCGTGCGGAT TATGCATGAC
     2761 TGGCCGTCGT TTTACAACGT CGTGACTGGG AAAACCCTGG CGCTTGTGGT GGATCACAGT
     2821 TATTGGAGAC TTCCTTGGCC GTACGATGGG TTTTGTTTCA GGTATCTGGC ACTTTTCGGG
     2881 GAAATGTGCG CGGAACCCCT ATTTGTTTAT TTTTCTAAAT ACATTCAAAT ATGTATCCGC
     2941 TCATGAGACA ATAACCCTGA TAAATGCTTC AATAATATTG AAAAAGGAAG AGTATGAGTA
     3001 TTCAACATTT CCGTGTCGCC CTTATTCCCT TTTTTGCGGC ATTTTGCCTT CCTGTTTTTG
     3061 CTCACCCAGA AACGCTGGTG AAAGTAAAAG ATGCTGAAGA TCAGTTGGGT GCACGAGTGG
     3121 GTTACATCGA ACTGGATCTC AACAGCGGTA AGATCCTTGA GAGTTTTCGC CCCGAAGAAC
     3181 GTTTTCCAAT GATGAGCACT TTTAAAGTTC TGCTATGTGG CGCGGTATTA TCCCGTATTG
     3241 ACGCCGGGCA AGAGCAACTC GGTCGCCGCA TACACTATTC TCAGAATGAC TTGGTTGAGT
     3301 ACTCACCAGT CACAGAAAAG CATCTTACGG ATGGCATGAC AGTAAGAGAA TTATGCAGTG
     3361 CTGCCATAAC CATGAGTGAT AACACTGCGG CCAACTTACT TCTGACAACG ATCGGAGGAC
     3421 CGAAGGAGCT AACCGCTTTT TTGCACAACA TGGGGGATCA TGTAACTCGC CTTGATCGTT
     3481 GGGAACCGGA GCTGAATGAA GCCATACCAA ACGACGAGCG TGACACCACG ATGCCTGTAG
     3541 CAATGGCAAC AACGTTGCGC AAACTATTAA CTGGCGAACT ACTTACTCTA GCTTCCCGGC
     3601 AACAATTAAT AGACTGGATG GAGGCGGATA AAGTTGCAGG ACCACTTCTG CGCTCGGCCC
     3661 TTCCGGCTGG CTGGTTTATT GCTGATAAAT CTGGAGCCGG TGAGCGTGGC TCTCGCGGTA
     3721 TCATTGCAGC ACTGGGGCCA GATGGTAAGC CCTCCCGTAT CGTAGTTATC TACACGACGG
     3781 GGAGTCAGGC AACTATGGAT GAACGAAATA GACAGATCGC TGAGATAGGT GCCTCACTGA
     3841 TTAAGCATTG GTAACTGTCA GACCAAGTTT ACTCATATAT ACTTTAGATT GATTTAAAAC
     3901 TTCATTTTTA ATTTAAAAGG ATCTAGGTGA AGATCCTTGA ATTGCCATTA TCAACAAGTT
     3961 TGTACAAAAA AGCAGGCTCC GAATTGGTAT CACGAGGACG ATTTGAAGCC CCCTACCCAT
     4021 TTACGCTGAC TTGACGGGAC GGCGGCTTTG TTGAATAGAG CGTCAGACCC CGTAGAAAAG
     4081 ATCAAAGGAT CTTCGGCCGG CCGGCGCGCC GATCTGAAGA TCAGCAGTTC AACCTGTTGA
     4141 TAGTACGTAC TAAGCTCTCA TGTTTCACGT ACTAAGCTCT CATGTTTAAC GTACTAAGCT
     4201 CTCATGTTTA ACGAACTAAA CCCTCATGGC TAACGTACTA AGCTCTCATG GCTAACGTAC
     4261 TAAGCTCTCA TGTTTCACGT ACTAAGCTCT CATGTTTGAA CAATAAAATT AATATAAATC
     4321 AGCAACTTAA ATAGCCTCTA AGGTTTTAAG TTTTATAAGA AAAAAAAGAA TATATAAGGC
     4381 TTTTAAAGCC TTTAAGGTTT AACGGTTGTG GACAACAAGC CAGGGATGTA ACGCACTGAG
     4441 AAGCCCTTAG AGCCTCTCAA AGCAATTTTG AGTGACACAG GAACACTTAA CGGCTGACAT
     4501 GGGGCGCGCC CAGCTGTAAC GCCAGCAACG CGGCCTTTTT ACGGTTCCTG GCCTTTTGCT
     4561 GGCCTTTTGC TCACATGTTC TTTCCAGCGA CATATGCCAT ACGCCGAACT GAACTCCACC
     4621 TAATGTCTTG GAGATTGTCG GATAGCGCGG AATAGGATTG TGCCCTCTGA GCGGATAACA
     4681 ATTTCACACA GGAAACAGCT ATGACCATGA CACATGCATC CACCATCGCA GACTTATCAT
     4741 CACTGAGCCT CCACCTAGCC TATACAACAA TAGCGTGCGT GGTTAGCACG CTAGGTGGAA
     4801 GGGCTCGGAG TTGTGGTAAT CTATGTATCC TGGGGTTAGC GTAACAGGTT GGATGATAAG
     4861 TCCCCGGTCT AGCCGACTGC GCAAAAGACA TAATCGATTC ACAAAAAATA GGCACACGAA
     4921 AAACAAGTTA AGGGATGCAG TTTATGCATC CCTTAACAAG CTTACTTATT AAATAATTTA
     4981 TAGCTATTGA AAAGAGATAA GAATTGTTCA AAGCTAATAT TGTTTAAATC GTCAATTCCT
     5041 GCATGTTTTA AGGAATTGTT AAATTGATTT TTTGTAAATA TTTTCTTGTA TTCTTTGTTA
     5101 ACCCATTTCA TAACGAAATA ATTATACTTT TGTTTATCTT TGTGTGATAT TCTTGATTTT
     5161 TTTCTACTTA ATCTGATAAG TGAGCTATTC ACTTTAGGTT TAGGATGAAA ATATTCTCTT
     5221 GGAACCATAC TTAATATAGA AATATCAACT TCTGCCATTA AAAGTAATGC CAATGAGCGT
     5281 TTTGTATTTA ATAATCTTTT AGCAAACCCG TATTCCACGA TTAAATAAAT CTCATTAGCT
     5341 ATACTA
//
