# Supplementary material for: A genetic platform for a biocementation bacterium
Source: bioRxiv preprint, doi:10.64898/2025.12.05.692644, version 1 (2025-12-06)
Supplement: Plasmid Sequences [file 692644_file03.zip › Sporosarcina Plasmid Vectors/Transposon plasmids/pGLU_419.gb]

LOCUS       pGLU_419                5346 bp ds-DNA     circular     15-JUL-2025
DEFINITION  .
FEATURES             Location/Qualifiers
     prokaryote p... complement(352..803)
                     /label="PermC"
                     /ApEinfo_revcolor="#faac61"
                     /ApEinfo_fwdcolor="#faac61"
     RBS             complement(473..483)
                     /label="bsRBS"
                     /ApEinfo_revcolor="#b7e6d7"
                     /ApEinfo_fwdcolor="#b7e6d7"
     primer          804..820
                     /label="oCG0038"
                     /note="sequence: TCCCTACACGACGCTCTTCCGATCTGGGTCACGCGTAGGACG"
                     /ApEinfo_revcolor="#f7977a"
                     /ApEinfo_fwdcolor="#f7977a"
     primer          804..820
                     /label="oCG0036"
                     /note="sequence: GGGTCACGCGTAGGACG"
                     /ApEinfo_revcolor="#f7977a"
                     /ApEinfo_fwdcolor="#f7977a"
     misc_feature    804..833
                     /label="F primer binding"
                     /ApEinfo_revcolor="#d6b295"
                     /ApEinfo_fwdcolor="#d6b295"
     Primer site     804..833
                     /label="F-skpp-asm-15-mer-2x"
                     /ApEinfo_revcolor="#f58a5e"
                     /ApEinfo_fwdcolor="#f58a5e"
     Barcode         838..857
                     /label="BC.0001"
                     /ApEinfo_revcolor="#c6c9d1"
                     /ApEinfo_fwdcolor="#c6c9d1"
     Barcode         838..857
                     /label=">skpp-1-F sk20mer-10787"
                     /ApEinfo_revcolor="#faac61"
                     /ApEinfo_fwdcolor="#faac61"
     Primer site     881..910
                     /label="R-skpp-asm-15-mer-2x"
                     /ApEinfo_revcolor="#f58a5e"
                     /ApEinfo_fwdcolor="#f58a5e"
     misc_feature    complement(881..910)
                     /label="R primer binding"
                     /ApEinfo_revcolor="#d6b295"
                     /ApEinfo_fwdcolor="#d6b295"
     primer          complement(894..910)
                     /label="oCG0037"
                     /note="sequence: CCAGCTTCACACGGCGT"
                     /ApEinfo_revcolor="#f7977a"
                     /ApEinfo_fwdcolor="#f7977a"
     primer          complement(894..910)
                     /label="oCG0039"
                     /note="sequence: GAGTTCAGACGTGTGCTCTTCCGATCTCCAGCTTCACACGGCGT"
                     /ApEinfo_revcolor="#f7977a"
                     /ApEinfo_fwdcolor="#f7977a"
     miscellaneous   911..940
                     /label="Himar_RE"
                     /ApEinfo_revcolor="#faac61"
                     /ApEinfo_fwdcolor="#faac61"
     miscellaneous   complement(911..940)
                     /label="Himar_LE"
                     /ApEinfo_revcolor="#faac61"
                     /ApEinfo_fwdcolor="#faac61"
     terminator      941..1001
                     /label="L3S2P21"
                     /ApEinfo_revcolor="#c6c9d1"
                     /ApEinfo_fwdcolor="#c6c9d1"
     Promoter        1002..1150
                     /label="p16320"
                     /ApEinfo_revcolor="#b1ff67"
                     /ApEinfo_fwdcolor="#b1ff67"
     CDS             1151..2197
                     /label="Himar_Tnp"
                     /ApEinfo_revcolor="#f58a5e"
                     /ApEinfo_fwdcolor="#f58a5e"
     prokaryote t... 2202..2382
                     /label="TAmarelleT9"
                     /ApEinfo_revcolor="#f58a5e"
                     /ApEinfo_fwdcolor="#f58a5e"
     miscellaneous   2383..2628
                     /label="oriT"
                     /ApEinfo_revcolor="#84b0dc"
                     /ApEinfo_fwdcolor="#84b0dc"
     miscellaneous   complement(2637..2676)
                     /label="UNS1"
                     /ApEinfo_revcolor="#9eafd2"
                     /ApEinfo_fwdcolor="#9eafd2"
     prokaryote t... complement(2677..2706)
                     /label="L2U5H11"
                     /ApEinfo_revcolor="#f8d3a9"
                     /ApEinfo_fwdcolor="#f8d3a9"
     primer_bind     complement(2759..2775)
                     /label="M13 fwd"
                     /ApEinfo_revcolor="#d59687"
                     /ApEinfo_fwdcolor="#d59687"
     primer_bind     complement(2759..2776)
                     /label="M13-fwd"
                     /ApEinfo_revcolor="#85dae9"
                     /ApEinfo_fwdcolor="#85dae9"
     promoter        2889..2993
                     /label="Pamp"
                     /ApEinfo_revcolor="#faac61"
                     /ApEinfo_fwdcolor="#faac61"
     CDS             2994..3854
                     /label="AmpR"
                     /ApEinfo_revcolor="#f58a5e"
                     /ApEinfo_fwdcolor="#f58a5e"
     misc_feature    3955..3975
                     /label="Gateway recomb1"
                     /ApEinfo_revcolor="#f58a5e"
                     /ApEinfo_fwdcolor="#f58a5e"
     misc_recomb     3955..3975
                     /label="attB1"
                     /ApEinfo_revcolor="#c7b0e3"
                     /ApEinfo_fwdcolor="#c7b0e3"
     ORI             complement(4111..4499)
                     /label="R6K ORI"
                     /ApEinfo_revcolor="#f58a5e"
                     /ApEinfo_fwdcolor="#f58a5e"
     primer_bind     4689..4705
                     /label="M13 rev"
                     /ApEinfo_revcolor="#c7b0e3"
                     /ApEinfo_fwdcolor="#c7b0e3"
     primer_bind     4689..4709
                     /label="M13-rev"
                     /ApEinfo_revcolor="#85dae9"
                     /ApEinfo_fwdcolor="#85dae9"
     prokaryote p... complement(4762..4793)
                     /label="L2U8H11"
                     /ApEinfo_revcolor="#75c6a9"
                     /ApEinfo_fwdcolor="#75c6a9"
     miscellaneous   complement(4794..4833)
                     /label="UNSX"
                     /ApEinfo_revcolor="#9eafd2"
                     /ApEinfo_fwdcolor="#9eafd2"
     miscellaneous   4842..4871
                     /label="Himar_LE"
                     /ApEinfo_revcolor="#faac61"
                     /ApEinfo_fwdcolor="#faac61"
     miscellaneous   complement(4842..4871)
                     /label="Himar_RE"
                     /ApEinfo_revcolor="#faac61"
                     /ApEinfo_fwdcolor="#faac61"
     prokaryote t... complement(4872..4957)
                     /label="TermC"
                     /ApEinfo_revcolor="#f8d3a9"
                     /ApEinfo_fwdcolor="#f8d3a9"
     misc_feature    complement(4962..350)
                     /label="ermC"
                     /ApEinfo_revcolor="#faac61"
                     /ApEinfo_fwdcolor="#faac61"
ORIGIN
        1 TCAAAAACAA TTTTGCGTAT TATATCCGTA CTTATGTTAT AAGGTATATT ACCATATATT
       61 TTATAGGATT GGTTTTTAGG AAATTTAAAC TGCAATATAT CCTTGTTTAA AACTTGGAAA
      121 TTATCGTGAT CAACAAGTTT ATTTTCTGTA GTTTTGCATA ATTTATGGTC TATTTCAATG
      181 GCAGTTACGA AATTACACCT CTTTACTAAT TCAAGGGTAA AATGGCCTTT TCCTGAGCCG
      241 ATTTCAAAGA TATTATCATG TTCATTTAAT CTTATGTTTG TCATAATCTT GTCGATATTA
      301 TGCTTAGAAG TAATAAAGTT TTGACTGTGT TTTATATTTT TCTCGTTCAT TTATAACCCT
      361 CTTTAATTTG GTTATATGAA TTTTGCTTAT TAACGATTCA TTATAACCAC TTATTTTTTG
      421 TTTGGTTGAT AATGAACTGT GCTGATTACA AAAATACTAA AAATGCCCAT ATTTTTTCCT
      481 CCTTATAAAA TTAGTATAAT TATAGCACGA CCTCTGATAA ATATGAACAT GATGAGTGAT
      541 CGTTAAATTT ATACTGCAAT CGGATGCGAT TATTGAATAA AAGATATGAG AGATTTATCT
      601 AATTTCTTTT TTCTTGTAAA AAAAGAAAGT TCTTAAAGGT TTTATAGTTT TGGTCGTAGA
      661 GCACACGGTT TAACGACTTA ATTACGAAGT AAATAAGTCT AGTGTGTTAG ACTTTATGAA
      721 ATCTATATAC GTTTATATAT ATTTATTATC CGGAGGTGTA GCATGTCTCA TTCAATTTTG
      781 AGGGTTGCCA GAGTTAAAGG ATCGGGTCAC GCGTAGGACG CGTCGAGTAG GGTAATGATA
      841 TAGATGCCGT CCTAGCGGCA nnnnnnnnnn nnnnnnnnnn GTTCCGCAGC CACACGCCGT
      901 GTGAAGCTGG TAGACCGGGG ACTTATCATC CAACCTGTTA CTCGGTACCA AATTCCAGAA
      961 AAGAGGCCTC CCGAAAGGGG GGCCTTTTTT CGTTTTGGTC CTAGGACAAT TACCTGCCTA
     1021 GTCAGGGGAT TTGAACGAGT GCAATTGCCT GCTTAGTCAG GTAATTTGGA TGGAAAAATT
     1081 CAGCAAGGGT ACAACTTGCA TAATCGGACC TATCAAAGAA TAGGCAAAAA ACATTTAGGA
     1141 GGAAATCATA ATGGAAAAAA AGGAATTTCG TGTTTTGATA AAATACTGTT TTCTGAAGGG
     1201 AAAAAATACA GTGGAAGCAA AAACTTGGCT TGATAATGAG TTTCCGGACT CTGCCCCAGG
     1261 GAAATCAACA ATAATTGATT GGTATGCAAA ATTCAAGCGT GGTGAAATGA GCACGGAGGA
     1321 CGGTGAACGC AGTGGACGCC CGAAAGAGGT GGTTACCGAC GAAAACATCA AAAAAATCCA
     1381 CAAAATGATT TTGAATGACC GTAAAATGAA GTTGATCGAG ATAGCAGAGG CCTTAAAGAT
     1441 ATCAAAGGAA CGTGTTGGTC ATATCATTCA TCAATATTTG GATATGCGGA AGCTCTGTGC
     1501 GAAATGGGTG CCGCGCGAGC TCACATTTGA CCAAAAACAA CGACGTGTTG ATGATTCTAA
     1561 GCGGTGTTTG CAGCTGTTAA CTCGTAATAC ACCCGAGTTT TTCCGTCGAT ATGTGACAAT
     1621 GGATGAAACA TGGCTCCATC ACTACACTCC TGAGTCCAAT CGACAGTCGG CTGAGTGGAC
     1681 AGCGACCGGT GAACCGTCTC CGAAGCGTGG AAAGACTCAA AAGTCCGCTG GCAAAGTAAT
     1741 GGCCTCTGTT TTTTGGGATG CGCATGGAAT AATTTTTATC GATTATCTTG AGAAGGGAAA
     1801 AACCATCAAC AGTGACTATT ATATGGCGTT ATTGGAGCGT TTGAAGGTCG AAATCGCGGC
     1861 AAAACGGCCC CACATGAAGA AGAAAAAAGT GTTGTTCCAC CAAGACAACG CACCGTGCCA
     1921 CAAGTCATTG AGAACGATGG CAAAAATTCA TGAATTGGGC TTCGAATTGC TTCCCCACCC
     1981 GCCGTATTCT CCAGATCTGG CCCCCAGCGA CTTTTTCTTG TTCTCAGACC TCAAAAGGAT
     2041 GCTCGCAGGG AAAAAATTTG GCTGCAATGA AGAGGTGATC GCCGAAACTG AGGCCTATTT
     2101 TGAGGCAAAA CCGAAGGAGT ACTACCAAAA TGGTATCAAA AAATTGGAAG GTCGTTATAA
     2161 TCGTTGTATC GCTCTTGAAG GGAACTATGT TGAATAAGCT TGGAATCTCC TTCTCGCCTC
     2221 TTTCGCTGAA CACGAAAGCG AATCCGTTCA GCACACACTT TACGATATGG CGCAAAAAGT
     2281 CCTCGGCTGC GTGCCGGAAG TGAAAGACAT CCACCTCACC ATGCCCAACA AGCATTGCCT
     2341 GCTCGTGGAC CTGTCCCGCT TCGGTCAGGA CAATCCCAAC GACTTTTCCG CTGCATAACC
     2401 CTGCTTCGGG GTCATTATAG CGATTTTTTC GGTATATCCA TCCTTTTTCG CACGATATAC
     2461 AGGATTTTGC CAAAGGGTTC GTGTAGACTT TCCTTGGTGT ATCCAACGGC GTCAGCCGGG
     2521 CAGGATAGGT GAAGTAGGCC CACCCGCGAG CGGGTGTTCC TTCTTCACTG TCCCTTATTC
     2581 GCACCTGGCG GTGCTCAACG GGAATCCTGC TCTGCGAGGC TGGCCGTACT CCTTCGGAGA
     2641 CGAGACGAGA CAGCCTGAGA ATGGATGCGA GTAATGATAC AACAATAGCG TGCTGTTCGC
     2701 ACGCTAAGGT CAGGCGGAAT GGCACTTCCT TATTCCAGAT GCGTGCGGAT TATGCATGAC
     2761 TGGCCGTCGT TTTACAACGT CGTGACTGGG AAAACCCTGG CGCTTGTGGT GGATCACAGT
     2821 TATTGGAGAC TTCCTTGGCC GTACGATGGG TTTTGTTTCA GGTATCTGGC ACTTTTCGGG
     2881 GAAATGTGCG CGGAACCCCT ATTTGTTTAT TTTTCTAAAT ACATTCAAAT ATGTATCCGC
     2941 TCATGAGACA ATAACCCTGA TAAATGCTTC AATAATATTG AAAAAGGAAG AGTATGAGTA
     3001 TTCAACATTT CCGTGTCGCC CTTATTCCCT TTTTTGCGGC ATTTTGCCTT CCTGTTTTTG
     3061 CTCACCCAGA AACGCTGGTG AAAGTAAAAG ATGCTGAAGA TCAGTTGGGT GCACGAGTGG
     3121 GTTACATCGA ACTGGATCTC AACAGCGGTA AGATCCTTGA GAGTTTTCGC CCCGAAGAAC
     3181 GTTTTCCAAT GATGAGCACT TTTAAAGTTC TGCTATGTGG CGCGGTATTA TCCCGTATTG
     3241 ACGCCGGGCA AGAGCAACTC GGTCGCCGCA TACACTATTC TCAGAATGAC TTGGTTGAGT
     3301 ACTCACCAGT CACAGAAAAG CATCTTACGG ATGGCATGAC AGTAAGAGAA TTATGCAGTG
     3361 CTGCCATAAC CATGAGTGAT AACACTGCGG CCAACTTACT TCTGACAACG ATCGGAGGAC
     3421 CGAAGGAGCT AACCGCTTTT TTGCACAACA TGGGGGATCA TGTAACTCGC CTTGATCGTT
     3481 GGGAACCGGA GCTGAATGAA GCCATACCAA ACGACGAGCG TGACACCACG ATGCCTGTAG
     3541 CAATGGCAAC AACGTTGCGC AAACTATTAA CTGGCGAACT ACTTACTCTA GCTTCCCGGC
     3601 AACAATTAAT AGACTGGATG GAGGCGGATA AAGTTGCAGG ACCACTTCTG CGCTCGGCCC
     3661 TTCCGGCTGG CTGGTTTATT GCTGATAAAT CTGGAGCCGG TGAGCGTGGC TCTCGCGGTA
     3721 TCATTGCAGC ACTGGGGCCA GATGGTAAGC CCTCCCGTAT CGTAGTTATC TACACGACGG
     3781 GGAGTCAGGC AACTATGGAT GAACGAAATA GACAGATCGC TGAGATAGGT GCCTCACTGA
     3841 TTAAGCATTG GTAACTGTCA GACCAAGTTT ACTCATATAT ACTTTAGATT GATTTAAAAC
     3901 TTCATTTTTA ATTTAAAAGG ATCTAGGTGA AGATCCTTGA ATTGCCATTA TCAACAAGTT
     3961 TGTACAAAAA AGCAGGCTCC GAATTGGTAT CACGAGGACG ATTTGAAGCC CCCTACCCAT
     4021 TTACGCTGAC TTGACGGGAC GGCGGCTTTG TTGAATAGAG CGTCAGACCC CGTAGAAAAG
     4081 ATCAAAGGAT CTTCGGCCGG CCGGCGCGCC GATCTGAAGA TCAGCAGTTC AACCTGTTGA
     4141 TAGTACGTAC TAAGCTCTCA TGTTTCACGT ACTAAGCTCT CATGTTTAAC GTACTAAGCT
     4201 CTCATGTTTA ACGAACTAAA CCCTCATGGC TAACGTACTA AGCTCTCATG GCTAACGTAC
     4261 TAAGCTCTCA TGTTTCACGT ACTAAGCTCT CATGTTTGAA CAATAAAATT AATATAAATC
     4321 AGCAACTTAA ATAGCCTCTA AGGTTTTAAG TTTTATAAGA AAAAAAAGAA TATATAAGGC
     4381 TTTTAAAGCC TTTAAGGTTT AACGGTTGTG GACAACAAGC CAGGGATGTA ACGCACTGAG
     4441 AAGCCCTTAG AGCCTCTCAA AGCAATTTTG AGTGACACAG GAACACTTAA CGGCTGACAT
     4501 GGGGCGCGCC CAGCTGTAAC GCCAGCAACG CGGCCTTTTT ACGGTTCCTG GCCTTTTGCT
     4561 GGCCTTTTGC TCACATGTTC TTTCCAGCGA CATATGCCAT ACGCCGAACT GAACTCCACC
     4621 TAATGTCTTG GAGATTGTCG GATAGCGCGG AATAGGATTG TGCCCTCTGA GCGGATAACA
     4681 ATTTCACACA GGAAACAGCT ATGACCATGA CACATGCATC CACCATCGCA GACTTATCAT
     4741 CACTGAGCCT CCACCTAGCC TATACAACAA TAGCGTGCGT GGTTAGCACG CTAGGTGGAA
     4801 GGGCTCGGAG TTGTGGTAAT CTATGTATCC TGGGGTTAGC GTAACAGGTT GGATGATAAG
     4861 TCCCCGGTCT AGCCGACTGC GCAAAAGACA TAATCGATTC ACAAAAAATA GGCACACGAA
     4921 AAACAAGTTA AGGGATGCAG TTTATGCATC CCTTAACAAG CTTACTTATT AAATAATTTA
     4981 TAGCTATTGA AAAGAGATAA GAATTGTTCA AAGCTAATAT TGTTTAAATC GTCAATTCCT
     5041 GCATGTTTTA AGGAATTGTT AAATTGATTT TTTGTAAATA TTTTCTTGTA TTCTTTGTTA
     5101 ACCCATTTCA TAACGAAATA ATTATACTTT TGTTTATCTT TGTGTGATAT TCTTGATTTT
     5161 TTTCTACTTA ATCTGATAAG TGAGCTATTC ACTTTAGGTT TAGGATGAAA ATATTCTCTT
     5221 GGAACCATAC TTAATATAGA AATATCAACT TCTGCCATTA AAAGTAATGC CAATGAGCGT
     5281 TTTGTATTTA ATAATCTTTT AGCAAACCCG TATTCCACGA TTAAATAAAT CTCATTAGCT
     5341 ATACTA
//
