# Supplementary material for: A genetic platform for a biocementation bacterium
Source: bioRxiv preprint, doi:10.64898/2025.12.05.692644, version 1 (2025-12-06)
Supplement: Plasmid Sequences [file 692644_file03.zip › Sporosarcina Plasmid Vectors/Transposon plasmids/pGLU_448.gb]

LOCUS       pGLU_448                5472 bp ds-DNA     circular     30-APR-2025
DEFINITION  .
FEATURES             Location/Qualifiers
     prokaryote p... complement(352..803)
                     /label="PermC"
                     /ApEinfo_revcolor="#faac61"
                     /ApEinfo_fwdcolor="#faac61"
     RBS             complement(473..483)
                     /label="bsRBS"
                     /ApEinfo_revcolor="#b7e6d7"
                     /ApEinfo_fwdcolor="#b7e6d7"
     Primer site     804..833
                     /label="F-skpp-asm-15-mer-2x"
                     /ApEinfo_revcolor="#f58a5e"
                     /ApEinfo_fwdcolor="#f58a5e"
     misc_feature    804..833
                     /label="F primer binding"
                     /ApEinfo_revcolor="#d6b295"
                     /ApEinfo_fwdcolor="#d6b295"
     Barcode         838..857
                     /label=">skpp-3-F sk20mer-83381"
                     /ApEinfo_revcolor="#faac61"
                     /ApEinfo_fwdcolor="#faac61"
     Barcode         838..857
                     /label="BC.0003"
                     /ApEinfo_revcolor="#c6c9d1"
                     /ApEinfo_fwdcolor="#c6c9d1"
     Primer site     881..910
                     /label="R-skpp-asm-15-mer-2x"
                     /ApEinfo_revcolor="#f58a5e"
                     /ApEinfo_fwdcolor="#f58a5e"
     misc_feature    complement(881..910)
                     /label="R primer binding"
                     /ApEinfo_revcolor="#d6b295"
                     /ApEinfo_fwdcolor="#d6b295"
     miscellaneous   911..940
                     /label="Himar_RE"
                     /ApEinfo_revcolor="#faac61"
                     /ApEinfo_fwdcolor="#faac61"
     miscellaneous   complement(911..940)
                     /label="Himar_LE"
                     /ApEinfo_revcolor="#faac61"
                     /ApEinfo_fwdcolor="#faac61"
     terminator      941..1001
                     /label="L3S2P21"
                     /ApEinfo_revcolor="#c6c9d1"
                     /ApEinfo_fwdcolor="#c6c9d1"
     Promoter        1002..1174
                     /label="p02768"
                     /ApEinfo_revcolor="#b1ff67"
                     /ApEinfo_fwdcolor="#b1ff67"
     misc_feature    1175..1249
                     /label="RiboJ"
                     /ApEinfo_revcolor="#c7b0e3"
                     /ApEinfo_fwdcolor="#c7b0e3"
     RBS             1259..1270
                     /label="strong bacterial ribosome binding site (Elowitz and Leibler, 2000)"
                     /ApEinfo_revcolor="#d6b295"
                     /ApEinfo_fwdcolor="#d6b295"
     CDS             1277..2323
                     /label="Himar.004"
                     /ApEinfo_revcolor="#ffef86"
                     /ApEinfo_fwdcolor="#ffef86"
     prokaryote t... 2328..2508
                     /label="TAmarelleT9"
                     /ApEinfo_revcolor="#f58a5e"
                     /ApEinfo_fwdcolor="#f58a5e"
     miscellaneous   2509..2754
                     /label="oriT"
                     /ApEinfo_revcolor="#84b0dc"
                     /ApEinfo_fwdcolor="#84b0dc"
     miscellaneous   complement(2763..2802)
                     /label="UNS1"
                     /ApEinfo_revcolor="#9eafd2"
                     /ApEinfo_fwdcolor="#9eafd2"
     prokaryote t... complement(2803..2832)
                     /label="L2U5H11"
                     /ApEinfo_revcolor="#f8d3a9"
                     /ApEinfo_fwdcolor="#f8d3a9"
     primer_bind     complement(2885..2901)
                     /label="M13 fwd"
                     /ApEinfo_revcolor="#d59687"
                     /ApEinfo_fwdcolor="#d59687"
     primer_bind     complement(2885..2902)
                     /label="M13-fwd"
                     /ApEinfo_revcolor="#85dae9"
                     /ApEinfo_fwdcolor="#85dae9"
     promoter        3015..3119
                     /label="Pamp"
                     /ApEinfo_revcolor="#faac61"
                     /ApEinfo_fwdcolor="#faac61"
     CDS             3120..3980
                     /label="AmpR"
                     /ApEinfo_revcolor="#f58a5e"
                     /ApEinfo_fwdcolor="#f58a5e"
     misc_feature    4081..4101
                     /label="Gateway recomb1"
                     /ApEinfo_revcolor="#f58a5e"
                     /ApEinfo_fwdcolor="#f58a5e"
     misc_recomb     4081..4101
                     /label="attB1"
                     /ApEinfo_revcolor="#c7b0e3"
                     /ApEinfo_fwdcolor="#c7b0e3"
     ORI             complement(4237..4625)
                     /label="R6K ORI"
                     /ApEinfo_revcolor="#f58a5e"
                     /ApEinfo_fwdcolor="#f58a5e"
     primer_bind     4815..4831
                     /label="M13 rev"
                     /ApEinfo_revcolor="#c7b0e3"
                     /ApEinfo_fwdcolor="#c7b0e3"
     primer_bind     4815..4835
                     /label="M13-rev"
                     /ApEinfo_revcolor="#85dae9"
                     /ApEinfo_fwdcolor="#85dae9"
     prokaryote p... complement(4888..4919)
                     /label="L2U8H11"
                     /ApEinfo_revcolor="#75c6a9"
                     /ApEinfo_fwdcolor="#75c6a9"
     miscellaneous   complement(4920..4959)
                     /label="UNSX"
                     /ApEinfo_revcolor="#9eafd2"
                     /ApEinfo_fwdcolor="#9eafd2"
     miscellaneous   4968..4997
                     /label="Himar_LE"
                     /ApEinfo_revcolor="#faac61"
                     /ApEinfo_fwdcolor="#faac61"
     miscellaneous   complement(4968..4997)
                     /label="Himar_RE"
                     /ApEinfo_revcolor="#faac61"
                     /ApEinfo_fwdcolor="#faac61"
     prokaryote t... complement(4998..5083)
                     /label="TermC"
                     /ApEinfo_revcolor="#f8d3a9"
                     /ApEinfo_fwdcolor="#f8d3a9"
ORIGIN
        1 TCAAAAACAA TTTTGCGTAT TATATCCGTA CTTATGTTAT AAGGTATATT ACCATATATT
       61 TTATAGGATT GGTTTTTAGG AAATTTAAAC TGCAATATAT CCTTGTTTAA AACTTGGAAA
      121 TTATCGTGAT CAACAAGTTT ATTTTCTGTA GTTTTGCATA ATTTATGGTC TATTTCAATG
      181 GCAGTTACGA AATTACACCT CTTTACTAAT TCAAGGGTAA AATGGCCTTT TCCTGAGCCG
      241 ATTTCAAAGA TATTATCATG TTCATTTAAT CTTATGTTTG TCATAATCTT GTCGATATTA
      301 TGCTTAGAAG TAATAAAGTT TTGACTGTGT TTTATATTTT TCTCGTTCAT TTATAACCCT
      361 CTTTAATTTG GTTATATGAA TTTTGCTTAT TAACGATTCA TTATAACCAC TTATTTTTTG
      421 TTTGGTTGAT AATGAACTGT GCTGATTACA AAAATACTAA AAATGCCCAT ATTTTTTCCT
      481 CCTTATAAAA TTAGTATAAT TATAGCACGA CCTCTGATAA ATATGAACAT GATGAGTGAT
      541 CGTTAAATTT ATACTGCAAT CGGATGCGAT TATTGAATAA AAGATATGAG AGATTTATCT
      601 AATTTCTTTT TTCTTGTAAA AAAAGAAAGT TCTTAAAGGT TTTATAGTTT TGGTCGTAGA
      661 GCACACGGTT TAACGACTTA ATTACGAAGT AAATAAGTCT AGTGTGTTAG ACTTTATGAA
      721 ATCTATATAC GTTTATATAT ATTTATTATC CGGAGGTGTA GCATGTCTCA TTCAATTTTG
      781 AGGGTTGCCA GAGTTAAAGG ATCGGGTCAC GCGTAGGACG CGTCGAGTAG GGTAATGTTG
      841 GTCATGTGCT TTTCGTTGCA nnnnnnnnnn nnnnnnnnnn GTTCCGCAGC CACACGCCGT
      901 GTGAAGCTGG TAGACCGGGG ACTTATCATC CAACCTGTTA CTCGGTACCA AATTCCAGAA
      961 AAGAGGCCTC CCGAAAGGGG GGCCTTTTTT CGTTTTGGTC CTGATAACTT GTGAGTAACA
     1021 TAGAATAACT TATGCATATC TGCAAACAGG TTATGCACAT GTTGAAAACC TTGTGTCAGT
     1081 GTGGTAAAGT CACTTATCCA CAAATCCACA GGCCCTATTA CTATTATTAC TATCTTTTAA
     1141 TTAATTAATA TAAATATATA AGCGAGGGTA TGAAAGCTGT CACCGGATGT GCTTTCCGGT
     1201 CTGATGAGTC CGTGAGGACG AAACAGCCTC TACAAATAAT TTTGTTTAAG AATTCATTAA
     1261 AGAGGAGAAA GGTACCATGG AAAAAAAGGA ATTTCGTGTA TTAATCAAAT ACTGTTTTTT
     1321 GAAGGGCAAA AATACGGTAG AAGCGAAAAC TTGGCTAGAT AATGAGTTTC CCGACTCGGC
     1381 ACCTGGGAAA TCTACGATCA TCGATTGGTA TGCGAAATTC AAGCGTGGTG AAATGTCGAC
     1441 CGAGGACGGT GAAAGATCTG GCAGACCCAA AGAGGTAGTA ACGGACGAAA ACATCAAAAA
     1501 AATCCACAAA ATGATCTTAA ATGACCGTAA AATGAAGTTA ATCGAGATCG CGGAGGCACT
     1561 TAAGATCTCT AAGGAACGTG TAGGTCATAT CATCCATCAA TATTTAGATA TGAGGAAGCT
     1621 CTGTGCCAAA TGGGTACCCA GAGAGCTCAC GTTTGACCAA AAACAACGCC GTGTAGATGA
     1681 TTCGAAGAGG TGTTTACAGT TGCTTACTCG TAATACGCCT GAGTTTTTCC GTCGCTATGT
     1741 AACGATGGAT GAAACGTGGC TCCATCACTA CACTCCGGAG TCTAATCGCC AGTCGGCGGA
     1801 GTGGACGGCC ACGGGTGAAC CCTCGCCCAA GCGTGGCAAG ACTCAAAAGT CTGCGGGTAA
     1861 AGTGATGGCA TCGGTATTTT GGGATGCCCA TGGCATCATC TTTATCGATT ATCTAGAGAA
     1921 GGGCAAAACG ATCAACTCTG ACTATTATAT GGCCCTTTTA GAGCGTTTAA AGGTCGAAAT
     1981 CGCCGCGAAA AGGCCTCACA TGAAGAAGAA AAAAGTATTA TTCCACCAAG ACAACGCGCC
     2041 CTGCCACAAG TCTTTACGAA CCATGGCGAA AATCCATGAA TTAGGTTTCG AATTACTACC
     2101 TCACCCCCCC TATTCGCCTG ATTTGGCACC TTCGGACTTT TTCTTATTCT CTGACCTCAA
     2161 ACGGATGCTC GCGGGGAAAA AATTTGGTTG CAATGAAGAG GTAATCGCAG AAACTGAGGC
     2221 ATATTTTGAG GCGAAACCCA AGGAGTACTA CCAAAATGGT ATCAAAAAAT TAGAAGGTCG
     2281 TTATAATCGT TGTATCGCGC TAGAAGGGAA CTATGTAGAA TAAGCTTGGA ATCTCCTTCT
     2341 CGCCTCTTTC GCTGAACACG AAAGCGAATC CGTTCAGCAC ACACTTTACG ATATGGCGCA
     2401 AAAAGTCCTC GGCTGCGTGC CGGAAGTGAA AGACATCCAC CTCACCATGC CCAACAAGCA
     2461 TTGCCTGCTC GTGGACCTGT CCCGCTTCGG TCAGGACAAT CCCAACGACT TTTCCGCTGC
     2521 ATAACCCTGC TTCGGGGTCA TTATAGCGAT TTTTTCGGTA TATCCATCCT TTTTCGCACG
     2581 ATATACAGGA TTTTGCCAAA GGGTTCGTGT AGACTTTCCT TGGTGTATCC AACGGCGTCA
     2641 GCCGGGCAGG ATAGGTGAAG TAGGCCCACC CGCGAGCGGG TGTTCCTTCT TCACTGTCCC
     2701 TTATTCGCAC CTGGCGGTGC TCAACGGGAA TCCTGCTCTG CGAGGCTGGC CGTACTCCTT
     2761 CGGAGACGAG ACGAGACAGC CTGAGAATGG ATGCGAGTAA TGATACAACA ATAGCGTGCT
     2821 GTTCGCACGC TAAGGTCAGG CGGAATGGCA CTTCCTTATT CCAGATGCGT GCGGATTATG
     2881 CATGACTGGC CGTCGTTTTA CAACGTCGTG ACTGGGAAAA CCCTGGCGCT TGTGGTGGAT
     2941 CACAGTTATT GGAGACTTCC TTGGCCGTAC GATGGGTTTT GTTTCAGGTA TCTGGCACTT
     3001 TTCGGGGAAA TGTGCGCGGA ACCCCTATTT GTTTATTTTT CTAAATACAT TCAAATATGT
     3061 ATCCGCTCAT GAGACAATAA CCCTGATAAA TGCTTCAATA ATATTGAAAA AGGAAGAGTA
     3121 TGAGTATTCA ACATTTCCGT GTCGCCCTTA TTCCCTTTTT TGCGGCATTT TGCCTTCCTG
     3181 TTTTTGCTCA CCCAGAAACG CTGGTGAAAG TAAAAGATGC TGAAGATCAG TTGGGTGCAC
     3241 GAGTGGGTTA CATCGAACTG GATCTCAACA GCGGTAAGAT CCTTGAGAGT TTTCGCCCCG
     3301 AAGAACGTTT TCCAATGATG AGCACTTTTA AAGTTCTGCT ATGTGGCGCG GTATTATCCC
     3361 GTATTGACGC CGGGCAAGAG CAACTCGGTC GCCGCATACA CTATTCTCAG AATGACTTGG
     3421 TTGAGTACTC ACCAGTCACA GAAAAGCATC TTACGGATGG CATGACAGTA AGAGAATTAT
     3481 GCAGTGCTGC CATAACCATG AGTGATAACA CTGCGGCCAA CTTACTTCTG ACAACGATCG
     3541 GAGGACCGAA GGAGCTAACC GCTTTTTTGC ACAACATGGG GGATCATGTA ACTCGCCTTG
     3601 ATCGTTGGGA ACCGGAGCTG AATGAAGCCA TACCAAACGA CGAGCGTGAC ACCACGATGC
     3661 CTGTAGCAAT GGCAACAACG TTGCGCAAAC TATTAACTGG CGAACTACTT ACTCTAGCTT
     3721 CCCGGCAACA ATTAATAGAC TGGATGGAGG CGGATAAAGT TGCAGGACCA CTTCTGCGCT
     3781 CGGCCCTTCC GGCTGGCTGG TTTATTGCTG ATAAATCTGG AGCCGGTGAG CGTGGCTCTC
     3841 GCGGTATCAT TGCAGCACTG GGGCCAGATG GTAAGCCCTC CCGTATCGTA GTTATCTACA
     3901 CGACGGGGAG TCAGGCAACT ATGGATGAAC GAAATAGACA GATCGCTGAG ATAGGTGCCT
     3961 CACTGATTAA GCATTGGTAA CTGTCAGACC AAGTTTACTC ATATATACTT TAGATTGATT
     4021 TAAAACTTCA TTTTTAATTT AAAAGGATCT AGGTGAAGAT CCTTGAATTG CCATTATCAA
     4081 CAAGTTTGTA CAAAAAAGCA GGCTCCGAAT TGGTATCACG AGGACGATTT GAAGCCCCCT
     4141 ACCCATTTAC GCTGACTTGA CGGGACGGCG GCTTTGTTGA ATAGAGCGTC AGACCCCGTA
     4201 GAAAAGATCA AAGGATCTTC GGCCGGCCGG CGCGCCGATC TGAAGATCAG CAGTTCAACC
     4261 TGTTGATAGT ACGTACTAAG CTCTCATGTT TCACGTACTA AGCTCTCATG TTTAACGTAC
     4321 TAAGCTCTCA TGTTTAACGA ACTAAACCCT CATGGCTAAC GTACTAAGCT CTCATGGCTA
     4381 ACGTACTAAG CTCTCATGTT TCACGTACTA AGCTCTCATG TTTGAACAAT AAAATTAATA
     4441 TAAATCAGCA ACTTAAATAG CCTCTAAGGT TTTAAGTTTT ATAAGAAAAA AAAGAATATA
     4501 TAAGGCTTTT AAAGCCTTTA AGGTTTAACG GTTGTGGACA ACAAGCCAGG GATGTAACGC
     4561 ACTGAGAAGC CCTTAGAGCC TCTCAAAGCA ATTTTGAGTG ACACAGGAAC ACTTAACGGC
     4621 TGACATGGGG CGCGCCCAGC TGTAACGCCA GCAACGCGGC CTTTTTACGG TTCCTGGCCT
     4681 TTTGCTGGCC TTTTGCTCAC ATGTTCTTTC CAGCGACATA TGCCATACGC CGAACTGAAC
     4741 TCCACCTAAT GTCTTGGAGA TTGTCGGATA GCGCGGAATA GGATTGTGCC CTCTGAGCGG
     4801 ATAACAATTT CACACAGGAA ACAGCTATGA CCATGACACA TGCATCCACC ATCGCAGACT
     4861 TATCATCACT GAGCCTCCAC CTAGCCTATA CAACAATAGC GTGCGTGGTT AGCACGCTAG
     4921 GTGGAAGGGC TCGGAGTTGT GGTAATCTAT GTATCCTGGG GTTAGCGTAA CAGGTTGGAT
     4981 GATAAGTCCC CGGTCTAGCC GACTGCGCAA AAGACATAAT CGATTCACAA AAAATAGGCA
     5041 CACGAAAAAC AAGTTAAGGG ATGCAGTTTA TGCATCCCTT AACAAGCTTA CTTATTAAAT
     5101 AATTTATAGC TATTGAAAAG AGATAAGAAT TGTTCAAAGC TAATATTGTT TAAATCGTCA
     5161 ATTCCTGCAT GTTTTAAGGA ATTGTTAAAT TGATTTTTTG TAAATATTTT CTTGTATTCT
     5221 TTGTTAACCC ATTTCATAAC GAAATAATTA TACTTTTGTT TATCTTTGTG TGATATTCTT
     5281 GATTTTTTTC TACTTAATCT GATAAGTGAG CTATTCACTT TAGGTTTAGG ATGAAAATAT
     5341 TCTCTTGGAA CCATACTTAA TATAGAAATA TCAACTTCTG CCATTAAAAG TAATGCCAAT
     5401 GAGCGTTTTG TATTTAATAA TCTTTTAGCA AACCCGTATT CCACGATTAA ATAAATCTCA
     5461 TTAGCTATAC TA
//
