# Supplementary material for: A genetic platform for a biocementation bacterium
Source: bioRxiv preprint, doi:10.64898/2025.12.05.692644, version 1 (2025-12-06)
Supplement: Plasmid Sequences [file 692644_file03.zip › Sporosarcina Plasmid Vectors/Transposon plasmids/pGLU_390.gb]

LOCUS       pGLU_390                6418 bp ds-DNA     circular     15-APR-2025
DEFINITION  .
FEATURES             Location/Qualifiers
     prokaryote t... 388..477
                     /label="ECK120029600"
                     /ApEinfo_revcolor="#f8d3a9"
                     /ApEinfo_fwdcolor="#f8d3a9"
     CDS             486..1916
                     /label="Tn5.003"
                     /ApEinfo_revcolor="#ffef86"
                     /ApEinfo_fwdcolor="#ffef86"
     primer          complement(725..755)
                     /label="oLO.243"
                     /note="sequence: TGGAAATTCTTGCGCTAATTTAACTGTTTGC"
                     /ApEinfo_revcolor="#85dae9"
                     /ApEinfo_fwdcolor="#85dae9"
     primer          756..796
                     /label="oLO.242"
                     /note="sequence: GAATTATTAGCTATTGAAGATACAACATCGTTATCATATCG"
                     /ApEinfo_revcolor="#85dae9"
                     /ApEinfo_fwdcolor="#85dae9"
     prokaryote t... 1921..2101
                     /label="TAmarelleT9"
                     /ApEinfo_revcolor="#f58a5e"
                     /ApEinfo_fwdcolor="#f58a5e"
     miscellaneous   2102..2347
                     /label="oriT"
                     /ApEinfo_revcolor="#84b0dc"
                     /ApEinfo_fwdcolor="#84b0dc"
     miscellaneous   complement(2356..2395)
                     /label="UNS1"
                     /ApEinfo_revcolor="#9eafd2"
                     /ApEinfo_fwdcolor="#9eafd2"
     prokaryote t... complement(2396..2425)
                     /label="L2U5H11"
                     /ApEinfo_revcolor="#f8d3a9"
                     /ApEinfo_fwdcolor="#f8d3a9"
     primer_bind     complement(2478..2494)
                     /label="M13 fwd"
                     /ApEinfo_revcolor="#d59687"
                     /ApEinfo_fwdcolor="#d59687"
     promoter        2608..2712
                     /label="Pamp"
                     /ApEinfo_revcolor="#faac61"
                     /ApEinfo_fwdcolor="#faac61"
     CDS             2713..3573
                     /label="AmpR"
                     /ApEinfo_revcolor="#f58a5e"
                     /ApEinfo_fwdcolor="#f58a5e"
     ORI             complement(3830..4218)
                     /label="R6K ORI"
                     /ApEinfo_revcolor="#f58a5e"
                     /ApEinfo_fwdcolor="#f58a5e"
     primer_bind     4408..4424
                     /label="M13 rev"
                     /ApEinfo_revcolor="#c7b0e3"
                     /ApEinfo_fwdcolor="#c7b0e3"
     prokaryote p... complement(4481..4512)
                     /label="L2U8H11"
                     /ApEinfo_revcolor="#75c6a9"
                     /ApEinfo_fwdcolor="#75c6a9"
     miscellaneous   complement(4513..4552)
                     /label="UNSX"
                     /ApEinfo_revcolor="#9eafd2"
                     /ApEinfo_fwdcolor="#9eafd2"
     miscellaneous   complement(4561..4579)
                     /label="Tn5_RE"
                     /ApEinfo_revcolor="#c6c9d1"
                     /ApEinfo_fwdcolor="#c6c9d1"
     prokaryote t... complement(4580..4665)
                     /label="TermC"
                     /ApEinfo_revcolor="#f8d3a9"
                     /ApEinfo_fwdcolor="#f8d3a9"
     CDS             complement(4670..5404)
                     /label="ermC"
                     /ApEinfo_revcolor="#ffef86"
                     /ApEinfo_fwdcolor="#ffef86"
     prokaryote p... complement(5406..5857)
                     /label="PermC"
                     /ApEinfo_revcolor="#faac61"
                     /ApEinfo_fwdcolor="#faac61"
     primer          complement(5827..5886)
                     /label="oLO.225"
                     /note="sequence: CCCTACTCGACGCGTCCTACGCGTGACCCGATCCTTTAACTCTGGCAACCCTCAAAATTG"
                     /ApEinfo_revcolor="#85dae9"
                     /ApEinfo_fwdcolor="#85dae9"
     misc_feature    5858..5887
                     /label="F primer binding"
                     /ApEinfo_revcolor="#c7b0e3"
                     /ApEinfo_fwdcolor="#c7b0e3"
     primer          5887..5934
                     /label="oLO.233"
                     /note="sequence: TAATGTAACTACCAGTATCCACCGCGCATGAAGAGCGAAAGTGAAACG"
                     /ApEinfo_revcolor="#85dae9"
                     /ApEinfo_fwdcolor="#85dae9"
     Barcode         5892..5911
                     /label="BC.0008"
                     /ApEinfo_revcolor="#c6c9d1"
                     /ApEinfo_fwdcolor="#c6c9d1"
     prokaryote p... 5923..6052
                     /label="BBa_J72163 GlpT Promoter"
                     /ApEinfo_revcolor="#75c6a9"
                     /ApEinfo_fwdcolor="#75c6a9"
     RBS             6053..6088
                     /label="sfGFP Ribosome Binding Site"
                     /ApEinfo_revcolor="#b7e6d7"
                     /ApEinfo_fwdcolor="#b7e6d7"
     CDS             6089..387
                     /label="sfGFP"
                     /ApEinfo_revcolor="#ffef86"
                     /ApEinfo_fwdcolor="#ffef86"
ORIGIN
        1 GAAGTGAAAT TTGAAGGCGA TACCCTGGTA AACCGCATTG AGCTGAAAGG CATTGACTTT
       61 AAAGAGGACG GCAATATCCT GGGCCATAAG CTGGAATACA ATTTTAACAG CCACAATGTT
      121 TACATCACCG CCGATAAACA AAAAAATGGC ATTAAAGCGA ATTTTAAAAT TCGCCACAAC
      181 GTGGAGGATG GCAGCGTGCA GCTGGCTGAT CACTACCAGC AAAACACTCC AATCGGTGAT
      241 GGTCCTGTTC TGCTGCCAGA CAATCACTAT CTGAGCACGC AAAGCGTTCT GTCTAAAGAT
      301 CCGAACGAGA AACGCGATCA TATGGTTCTG CTGGAGTTCG TAACCGCAGC GGGCATCACG
      361 CATGGTATGG ATGAACTGTA CAAATGATTC AGCCAAAAAA CTTAAGACCG CCGGTCTTGT
      421 CCACTACCTT GCAGTAATGC GGTGGACAGG ATCGGCGGTT TTCTTTTCTC TTCTCAAGCT
      481 CTTCAATGAT TACATCGGCT TTACATCGTG CAGCAGATTG GGCAAAATCA GTTTTTTCGT
      541 CGGCCGCATT AGGTGATCCA CGTCGTACAG CACGTTTAGT TAACGTAGCA GCACAGTTAG
      601 CGAAATATTC AGGTAAATCA ATTACAATTT CATCAGAAGG TTCAAAAGCG ATGCAAGAAG
      661 GTGCATATCG TTTTATTCGT AACCCAAATG TTTCAGCAGA AGCAATTCGT AAAGCAGGTG
      721 CGATGCAAAC AGTTAAATTA GCGCAAGAAT TTCCAGAATT ATTAGCTATT GAAGATACAA
      781 CATCGTTATC ATATCGTCAT CAAGTTGCAG AAGAATTAGG TAAATTAGGT TCAATTCAAG
      841 ATAAATCACG TGGTTGGTGG GTTCATTCAG TTTTATTATT AGAAGCAACA ACATTTCGTA
      901 CAGTTGGTTT ATTACATCAG GAATGGTGGA TGCGTCCAGA TGATCCAGCA GATGCAGATG
      961 AAAAAGAATC AGGTAAATGG TTAGCGGCCG CCGCTACTTC GCGTTTAAGG ATGGGTTCAA
     1021 TGATGTCAAA TGTTATTGCA GTTTGTGATC GTGAAGCAGA TATTCATGCA TATTTACAGG
     1081 ATAAATTAGC GCATAATGAA CGTTTTGTTG TTCGTTCAAA ACATCCACGT AAAGATGTTG
     1141 AATCAGGTTT ATATTTATAT GATCACTTAA AAAATCAACC AGAATTAGGT GGTTATCAAA
     1201 TTTCAATTCC ACAAAAAGGT GTTGTTGATA AACGTGGTAA ACGTAAAAAT CGTCCAGCAC
     1261 GTAAAGCATC ATTATCATTA CGTTCAGGTC GTATTACATT AAAACAAGGT AATATTACAT
     1321 TAAATGCAGT TTTAGCGGAA GAAATTAACC CACCAAAAGG TGAAACACCA TTAAAATGGT
     1381 TATTATTAAC ATCAGAGCCA GTTGAATCGT TAGCGCAGGC ATTACGTGTT ATTGATATTT
     1441 ATACACATCG TTGGCGTATT GAAGAATTTC ACAAAGCATG GAAAACGGGT GCAGGTGCAG
     1501 AACGTCAACG TATGGAAGAA CCAGATAATT TAGAACGTAT GGTTTCAATT TTATCATTTG
     1561 TTGCAGTTCG TTTATTACAG TTACGTGAAT CGTTTACTCC ACCACAGGCT TTACGTGCAC
     1621 AAGGTTTATT AAAAGAAGCA GAACACGTAG AATCACAATC AGCAGAAACA GTTTTAACAC
     1681 CAGATGAATG TCAGTTATTA GGTTATTTAG ATAAAGGTAA ACGTAAACGT AAAGAAAAAG
     1741 CAGGTTCATT ACAGTGGGCA TATATGGCAA TTGCACGTTT AGGTGGTTTT ATGGATTCAA
     1801 AACGTACAGG TATTGCATCA TGGGGTGCAT TATGGGAAGG TTGGGAAGCA TTACAGTCAA
     1861 AATTAGATGG TTTTTTAGCG GCAAAAGACT TAATGGCACA AGGTATTAAA ATCTAAGCTT
     1921 GGAATCTCCT TCTCGCCTCT TTCGCTGAAC ACGAAAGCGA ATCCGTTCAG CACACACTTT
     1981 ACGATATGGC GCAAAAAGTC CTCGGCTGCG TGCCGGAAGT GAAAGACATC CACCTCACCA
     2041 TGCCCAACAA GCATTGCCTG CTCGTGGACC TGTCCCGCTT CGGTCAGGAC AATCCCAACG
     2101 ACTTTTCCGC TGCATAACCC TGCTTCGGGG TCATTATAGC GATTTTTTCG GTATATCCAT
     2161 CCTTTTTCGC ACGATATACA GGATTTTGCC AAAGGGTTCG TGTAGACTTT CCTTGGTGTA
     2221 TCCAACGGCG TCAGCCGGGC AGGATAGGTG AAGTAGGCCC ACCCGCGAGC GGGTGTTCCT
     2281 TCTTCACTGT CCCTTATTCG CACCTGGCGG TGCTCAACGG GAATCCTGCT CTGCGAGGCT
     2341 GGCCGTACTC CTTCGGAGAC GAGACGAGAC AGCCTGAGAA TGGATGCGAG TAATGATACA
     2401 ACAATAGCGT GCTGTTCGCA CGCTAAGGTC AGGCGGAATG GCACTTCCTT ATTCCAGATG
     2461 CGTGCGGATT ATGCATGACT GGCCGTCGTT TTACAACGTC GTGACTGGGA AAACCCTGGC
     2521 GCTTGTGGTG GATCACAGTT ATTGGAGACT TCCTTGGCCG TACGATGGGT TTTGTTTCAG
     2581 GTATCTGGCA CTTTTCGGGG AAATGTGCGC GGAACCCCTA TTTGTTTATT TTTCTAAATA
     2641 CATTCAAATA TGTATCCGCT CATGAGACAA TAACCCTGAT AAATGCTTCA ATAATATTGA
     2701 AAAAGGAAGA GTATGAGTAT TCAACATTTC CGTGTCGCCC TTATTCCCTT TTTTGCGGCA
     2761 TTTTGCCTTC CTGTTTTTGC TCACCCAGAA ACGCTGGTGA AAGTAAAAGA TGCTGAAGAT
     2821 CAGTTGGGTG CACGAGTGGG TTACATCGAA CTGGATCTCA ACAGCGGTAA GATCCTTGAG
     2881 AGTTTTCGCC CCGAAGAACG TTTTCCAATG ATGAGCACTT TTAAAGTTCT GCTATGTGGC
     2941 GCGGTATTAT CCCGTATTGA CGCCGGGCAA GAGCAACTCG GTCGCCGCAT ACACTATTCT
     3001 CAGAATGACT TGGTTGAGTA CTCACCAGTC ACAGAAAAGC ATCTTACGGA TGGCATGACA
     3061 GTAAGAGAAT TATGCAGTGC TGCCATAACC ATGAGTGATA ACACTGCGGC CAACTTACTT
     3121 CTGACAACGA TCGGAGGACC GAAGGAGCTA ACCGCTTTTT TGCACAACAT GGGGGATCAT
     3181 GTAACTCGCC TTGATCGTTG GGAACCGGAG CTGAATGAAG CCATACCAAA CGACGAGCGT
     3241 GACACCACGA TGCCTGTAGC AATGGCAACA ACGTTGCGCA AACTATTAAC TGGCGAACTA
     3301 CTTACTCTAG CTTCCCGGCA ACAATTAATA GACTGGATGG AGGCGGATAA AGTTGCAGGA
     3361 CCACTTCTGC GCTCGGCCCT TCCGGCTGGC TGGTTTATTG CTGATAAATC TGGAGCCGGT
     3421 GAGCGTGGCT CTCGCGGTAT CATTGCAGCA CTGGGGCCAG ATGGTAAGCC CTCCCGTATC
     3481 GTAGTTATCT ACACGACGGG GAGTCAGGCA ACTATGGATG AACGAAATAG ACAGATCGCT
     3541 GAGATAGGTG CCTCACTGAT TAAGCATTGG TAACTGTCAG ACCAAGTTTA CTCATATATA
     3601 CTTTAGATTG ATTTAAAACT TCATTTTTAA TTTAAAAGGA TCTAGGTGAA GATCCTTGAA
     3661 TTGCCATTAT CAACAAGTTT GTACAAAAAA GCAGGCTCCG AATTGGTATC ACGAGGACGA
     3721 TTTGAAGCCC CCTACCCATT TACGCTGACT TGACGGGACG GCGGCTTTGT TGAATAGAGC
     3781 GTCAGACCCC GTAGAAAAGA TCAAAGGATC TTCGGCCGGC CGGCGCGCCG ATCTGAAGAT
     3841 CAGCAGTTCA ACCTGTTGAT AGTACGTACT AAGCTCTCAT GTTTCACGTA CTAAGCTCTC
     3901 ATGTTTAACG TACTAAGCTC TCATGTTTAA CGAACTAAAC CCTCATGGCT AACGTACTAA
     3961 GCTCTCATGG CTAACGTACT AAGCTCTCAT GTTTCACGTA CTAAGCTCTC ATGTTTGAAC
     4021 AATAAAATTA ATATAAATCA GCAACTTAAA TAGCCTCTAA GGTTTTAAGT TTTATAAGAA
     4081 AAAAAAGAAT ATATAAGGCT TTTAAAGCCT TTAAGGTTTA ACGGTTGTGG ACAACAAGCC
     4141 AGGGATGTAA CGCACTGAGA AGCCCTTAGA GCCTCTCAAA GCAATTTTGA GTGACACAGG
     4201 AACACTTAAC GGCTGACATG GGGCGCGCCC AGCTGTAACG CCAGCAACGC GGCCTTTTTA
     4261 CGGTTCCTGG CCTTTTGCTG GCCTTTTGCT CACATGTTCT TTCCAGCGAC ATATGCCATA
     4321 CGCCGAACTG AACTCCACCT AATGTCTTGG AGATTGTCGG ATAGCGCGGA ATAGGATTGT
     4381 GCCCTCTGAG CGGATAACAA TTTCACACAG GAAACAGCTA TGACCATGAC ACATGCATCC
     4441 ACCATCGCAG ACTTATCATC ACTGAGCCTC CACCTAGCCT ATACAACAAT AGCGTGCGTG
     4501 GTTAGCACGC TAGGTGGAAG GGCTCGGAGT TGTGGTAATC TATGTATCCT GGGGTTAGCG
     4561 CTGTCTCTTA TACACATCTG CCGACTGCGC AAAAGACATA ATCGATTCAC AAAAAATAGG
     4621 CACACGAAAA ACAAGTTAAG GGATGCAGTT TATGCATCCC TTAACAAGCT TACTTATTAA
     4681 ATAATTTATA GCTATTGAAA AGAGATAAGA ATTGTTCAAA GCTAATATTG TTTAAATCGT
     4741 CAATTCCTGC ATGTTTTAAG GAATTGTTAA ATTGATTTTT TGTAAATATT TTCTTGTATT
     4801 CTTTGTTAAC CCATTTCATA ACGAAATAAT TATACTTTTG TTTATCTTTG TGTGATATTC
     4861 TTGATTTTTT TCTACTTAAT CTGATAAGTG AGCTATTCAC TTTAGGTTTA GGATGAAAAT
     4921 ATTCTCTTGG AACCATACTT AATATAGAAA TATCAACTTC TGCCATTAAA AGTAATGCCA
     4981 ATGAGCGTTT TGTATTTAAT AATCTTTTAG CAAACCCGTA TTCCACGATT AAATAAATCT
     5041 CATTAGCTAT ACTATCAAAA ACAATTTTGC GTATTATATC CGTACTTATG TTATAAGGTA
     5101 TATTACCATA TATTTTATAG GATTGGTTTT TAGGAAATTT AAACTGCAAT ATATCCTTGT
     5161 TTAAAACTTG GAAATTATCG TGATCAACAA GTTTATTTTC TGTAGTTTTG CATAATTTAT
     5221 GGTCTATTTC AATGGCAGTT ACGAAATTAC ACCTCTTTAC TAATTCAAGG GTAAAATGGC
     5281 CTTTTCCTGA GCCGATTTCA AAGATATTAT CATGTTCATT TAATCTTATG TTTGTCATAA
     5341 TCTTGTCGAT ATTATGCTTA GAAGTAATAA AGTTTTGACT GTGTTTTATA TTTTTCTCGT
     5401 TCATTTATAA CCCTCTTTAA TTTGGTTATA TGAATTTTGC TTATTAACGA TTCATTATAA
     5461 CCACTTATTT TTTGTTTGGT TGATAATGAA CTGTGCTGAT TACAAAAATA CTAAAAATGC
     5521 CCATATTTTT TCCTCCTTAT AAAATTAGTA TAATTATAGC ACGACCTCTG ATAAATATGA
     5581 ACATGATGAG TGATCGTTAA ATTTATACTG CAATCGGATG CGATTATTGA ATAAAAGATA
     5641 TGAGAGATTT ATCTAATTTC TTTTTTCTTG TAAAAAAAGA AAGTTCTTAA AGGTTTTATA
     5701 GTTTTGGTCG TAGAGCACAC GGTTTAACGA CTTAATTACG AAGTAAATAA GTCTAGTGTG
     5761 TTAGACTTTA TGAAATCTAT ATACGTTTAT ATATATTTAT TATCCGGAGG TGTAGCATGT
     5821 CTCATTCAAT TTTGAGGGTT GCCAGAGTTA AAGGATCGGG TCACGCGTAG GACGCGTCGA
     5881 GTAGGGTAAT GTAACTACCA GTATCCACCG CGCATGAAGA GCGAAAGTGA AACGTGATTT
     5941 CATGCGTCAT TTTGAACATT TTGTAAATCT TATTTAATAA TGTGTGCGGC AATTCACATT
     6001 TAATTTATGA ATGTTTTCTT AACATCGCGG CAACTCAAGA AACGGCAGGT TCGGATCTTA
     6061 GCTACTAGAG AAAGAGGAGA AATACTAGAT GCGTAAAGGC GAAGAACTGT TCACTGGTGT
     6121 CGTCCCTATT CTGGTGGAAC TGGATGGTGA TGTCAACGGT CATAAGTTTT CCGTGCGTGG
     6181 CGAGGGTGAA GGTGACGCAA CTAATGGTAA ACTGACGCTG AAGTTCATCT GTACTACTGG
     6241 TAAACTGCCG GTTCCTTGGC CGACTCTGGT AACGACGCTG ACTTATGGTG TTCAGTGCTT
     6301 TGCTCGTTAT CCGGACCATA TGAAGCAGCA TGACTTCTTC AAGTCCGCCA TGCCGGAAGG
     6361 CTATGTGCAG GAACGCACGA TTTCCTTTAA GGATGACGGC ACGTACAAAA CGCGTGCG
//
