# Supplementary material for: A genetic platform for a biocementation bacterium
Source: bioRxiv preprint, doi:10.64898/2025.12.05.692644, version 1 (2025-12-06)
Supplement: Plasmid Sequences [file 692644_file03.zip › Sporosarcina Plasmid Vectors/Transposon plasmids/pGLU_458.gb]

LOCUS       pGLU_458                5472 bp ds-DNA     circular     30-APR-2025
DEFINITION  .
FEATURES             Location/Qualifiers
     prokaryote p... complement(352..803)
                     /label="PermC"
                     /ApEinfo_revcolor="#faac61"
                     /ApEinfo_fwdcolor="#faac61"
     RBS             complement(473..483)
                     /label="bsRBS"
                     /ApEinfo_revcolor="#b7e6d7"
                     /ApEinfo_fwdcolor="#b7e6d7"
     misc_feature    804..833
                     /label="F primer binding"
                     /ApEinfo_revcolor="#d6b295"
                     /ApEinfo_fwdcolor="#d6b295"
     Primer site     804..833
                     /label="F-skpp-asm-15-mer-2x"
                     /ApEinfo_revcolor="#f58a5e"
                     /ApEinfo_fwdcolor="#f58a5e"
     Barcode         838..857
                     /label=">skpp-4-F sk20mer-55583"
                     /ApEinfo_revcolor="#faac61"
                     /ApEinfo_fwdcolor="#faac61"
     Barcode         838..857
                     /label="BC.0004"
                     /ApEinfo_revcolor="#c6c9d1"
                     /ApEinfo_fwdcolor="#c6c9d1"
     Primer site     881..910
                     /label="R-skpp-asm-15-mer-2x"
                     /ApEinfo_revcolor="#f58a5e"
                     /ApEinfo_fwdcolor="#f58a5e"
     misc_feature    complement(881..910)
                     /label="R primer binding"
                     /ApEinfo_revcolor="#d6b295"
                     /ApEinfo_fwdcolor="#d6b295"
     miscellaneous   911..940
                     /label="Himar_RE"
                     /ApEinfo_revcolor="#faac61"
                     /ApEinfo_fwdcolor="#faac61"
     miscellaneous   complement(911..940)
                     /label="Himar_LE"
                     /ApEinfo_revcolor="#faac61"
                     /ApEinfo_fwdcolor="#faac61"
     terminator      941..1001
                     /label="L3S2P21"
                     /ApEinfo_revcolor="#c6c9d1"
                     /ApEinfo_fwdcolor="#c6c9d1"
     Promoter        1002..1174
                     /label="p02768"
                     /ApEinfo_revcolor="#b1ff67"
                     /ApEinfo_fwdcolor="#b1ff67"
     misc_feature    1175..1249
                     /label="RiboJ"
                     /ApEinfo_revcolor="#c7b0e3"
                     /ApEinfo_fwdcolor="#c7b0e3"
     RBS             1259..1270
                     /label="strong bacterial ribosome binding site (Elowitz and Leibler, 2000)"
                     /ApEinfo_revcolor="#d6b295"
                     /ApEinfo_fwdcolor="#d6b295"
     CDS             1277..2323
                     /label="Himar.005"
                     /ApEinfo_revcolor="#ffef86"
                     /ApEinfo_fwdcolor="#ffef86"
     prokaryote t... 2328..2508
                     /label="TAmarelleT9"
                     /ApEinfo_revcolor="#f58a5e"
                     /ApEinfo_fwdcolor="#f58a5e"
     miscellaneous   2509..2754
                     /label="oriT"
                     /ApEinfo_revcolor="#84b0dc"
                     /ApEinfo_fwdcolor="#84b0dc"
     miscellaneous   complement(2763..2802)
                     /label="UNS1"
                     /ApEinfo_revcolor="#9eafd2"
                     /ApEinfo_fwdcolor="#9eafd2"
     prokaryote t... complement(2803..2832)
                     /label="L2U5H11"
                     /ApEinfo_revcolor="#f8d3a9"
                     /ApEinfo_fwdcolor="#f8d3a9"
     primer_bind     complement(2885..2901)
                     /label="M13 fwd"
                     /ApEinfo_revcolor="#d59687"
                     /ApEinfo_fwdcolor="#d59687"
     primer_bind     complement(2885..2902)
                     /label="M13-fwd"
                     /ApEinfo_revcolor="#85dae9"
                     /ApEinfo_fwdcolor="#85dae9"
     promoter        3015..3119
                     /label="Pamp"
                     /ApEinfo_revcolor="#faac61"
                     /ApEinfo_fwdcolor="#faac61"
     CDS             3120..3980
                     /label="AmpR"
                     /ApEinfo_revcolor="#f58a5e"
                     /ApEinfo_fwdcolor="#f58a5e"
     misc_recomb     4081..4101
                     /label="attB1"
                     /ApEinfo_revcolor="#c7b0e3"
                     /ApEinfo_fwdcolor="#c7b0e3"
     misc_feature    4081..4101
                     /label="Gateway recomb1"
                     /ApEinfo_revcolor="#f58a5e"
                     /ApEinfo_fwdcolor="#f58a5e"
     ORI             complement(4237..4625)
                     /label="R6K ORI"
                     /ApEinfo_revcolor="#f58a5e"
                     /ApEinfo_fwdcolor="#f58a5e"
     primer_bind     4815..4831
                     /label="M13 rev"
                     /ApEinfo_revcolor="#c7b0e3"
                     /ApEinfo_fwdcolor="#c7b0e3"
     primer_bind     4815..4835
                     /label="M13-rev"
                     /ApEinfo_revcolor="#85dae9"
                     /ApEinfo_fwdcolor="#85dae9"
     prokaryote p... complement(4888..4919)
                     /label="L2U8H11"
                     /ApEinfo_revcolor="#75c6a9"
                     /ApEinfo_fwdcolor="#75c6a9"
     miscellaneous   complement(4920..4959)
                     /label="UNSX"
                     /ApEinfo_revcolor="#9eafd2"
                     /ApEinfo_fwdcolor="#9eafd2"
     miscellaneous   4968..4997
                     /label="Himar_LE"
                     /ApEinfo_revcolor="#faac61"
                     /ApEinfo_fwdcolor="#faac61"
     miscellaneous   complement(4968..4997)
                     /label="Himar_RE"
                     /ApEinfo_revcolor="#faac61"
                     /ApEinfo_fwdcolor="#faac61"
     prokaryote t... complement(4998..5083)
                     /label="TermC"
                     /ApEinfo_revcolor="#f8d3a9"
                     /ApEinfo_fwdcolor="#f8d3a9"
ORIGIN
        1 TCAAAAACAA TTTTGCGTAT TATATCCGTA CTTATGTTAT AAGGTATATT ACCATATATT
       61 TTATAGGATT GGTTTTTAGG AAATTTAAAC TGCAATATAT CCTTGTTTAA AACTTGGAAA
      121 TTATCGTGAT CAACAAGTTT ATTTTCTGTA GTTTTGCATA ATTTATGGTC TATTTCAATG
      181 GCAGTTACGA AATTACACCT CTTTACTAAT TCAAGGGTAA AATGGCCTTT TCCTGAGCCG
      241 ATTTCAAAGA TATTATCATG TTCATTTAAT CTTATGTTTG TCATAATCTT GTCGATATTA
      301 TGCTTAGAAG TAATAAAGTT TTGACTGTGT TTTATATTTT TCTCGTTCAT TTATAACCCT
      361 CTTTAATTTG GTTATATGAA TTTTGCTTAT TAACGATTCA TTATAACCAC TTATTTTTTG
      421 TTTGGTTGAT AATGAACTGT GCTGATTACA AAAATACTAA AAATGCCCAT ATTTTTTCCT
      481 CCTTATAAAA TTAGTATAAT TATAGCACGA CCTCTGATAA ATATGAACAT GATGAGTGAT
      541 CGTTAAATTT ATACTGCAAT CGGATGCGAT TATTGAATAA AAGATATGAG AGATTTATCT
      601 AATTTCTTTT TTCTTGTAAA AAAAGAAAGT TCTTAAAGGT TTTATAGTTT TGGTCGTAGA
      661 GCACACGGTT TAACGACTTA ATTACGAAGT AAATAAGTCT AGTGTGTTAG ACTTTATGAA
      721 ATCTATATAC GTTTATATAT ATTTATTATC CGGAGGTGTA GCATGTCTCA TTCAATTTTG
      781 AGGGTTGCCA GAGTTAAAGG ATCGGGTCAC GCGTAGGACG CGTCGAGTAG GGTAATGGGG
      841 TGGGTAAATG GTAATGCGCA nnnnnnnnnn nnnnnnnnnn GTTCCGCAGC CACACGCCGT
      901 GTGAAGCTGG TAGACCGGGG ACTTATCATC CAACCTGTTA CTCGGTACCA AATTCCAGAA
      961 AAGAGGCCTC CCGAAAGGGG GGCCTTTTTT CGTTTTGGTC CTGATAACTT GTGAGTAACA
     1021 TAGAATAACT TATGCATATC TGCAAACAGG TTATGCACAT GTTGAAAACC TTGTGTCAGT
     1081 GTGGTAAAGT CACTTATCCA CAAATCCACA GGCCCTATTA CTATTATTAC TATCTTTTAA
     1141 TTAATTAATA TAAATATATA AGCGAGGGTA TGAAAGCTGT CACCGGATGT GCTTTCCGGT
     1201 CTGATGAGTC CGTGAGGACG AAACAGCCTC TACAAATAAT TTTGTTTAAG AATTCATTAA
     1261 AGAGGAGAAA GGTACCATGG AGAAGAAAGA GTTCAGAGTC CTCATAAAGT ATTGCTTCTT
     1321 AAAAGGGAAG AACACCGTTG AGGCCAAGAC CTGGCTGGAC AACGAATTCC CAGATAGCGC
     1381 ACCCGGCAAG AGCACCATAA TAGACTGGTA CGCCAAGTTT AAAAGAGGCG AGATGTCAAC
     1441 TGAAGATGGC GAGCGTAGCG GGCGTCCAAA GGAAGTTGTC ACAGATGAGA ATATTAAGAA
     1501 GATTCATAAG ATGATACTCA ACGATAGAAA GATGAAACTC ATTGAAATAG CCGAAGCACT
     1561 GAAAATAAGC AAAGAGAGAG TCGGCCACAT TATACACCAG TACCTCGACA TGCGGAAATT
     1621 GTGCGCGAAG TGGGTTCCAC GTGAATTGAC CTTCGATCAG AAGCAGAGGA GAGTCGACGA
     1681 CAGCAAACGG TGCCTCCAAT TACTGACCAG AAACACCCCG GAATTCTTTA GAAGGTACGT
     1741 TACCATGGAC GAAACCTGGT TGCACCATTA TACCCCCGAA TCTAACAGGC AATCTGCCGA
     1801 ATGGACCGCG ACAGGCGAGC CAAGCCCAAA AAGAGGGAAA ACCCAGAAAT CTGCCGGTAA
     1861 GGTCATGGCA AGCGTCTTCT GGGACGCGCA CGGGATAATA TTCATTGACT ACCTGGAAAA
     1921 AGGGAAGACA ATTAATAGCG ATTACTACAT GGCGCTGCTC GAAAGACTCA AAGTTGAGAT
     1981 TGCGGCCAAG CGGCCGCATA TGAAAAAAAA GAAGGTTCTC TTTCATCAGG ATAATGCCCC
     2041 ATGTCATAAA AGCCTCAGGA CTATGGCCAA GATACACGAG CTCGGTTTTG AGCTCCTGCC
     2101 GCATCCACCA TACAGCCCCG ACTTAGCACC GTCAGATTTC TTTCTCTTTA GCGATTTGAA
     2161 GAGGATGTTG GCCGGGAAGA AGTTCGGTTG TAACGAGGAA GTTATTGCAG AAACCGAAGC
     2221 ATACTTCGAA GCCAAGCCAA AAGAATATTA TCAGAACGGC ATTAAGAAGC TCGAGGGCAG
     2281 ATACAACAGA TGCATTGCCC TGGAGGGGAA TTACGTCGAG TGAGCTTGGA ATCTCCTTCT
     2341 CGCCTCTTTC GCTGAACACG AAAGCGAATC CGTTCAGCAC ACACTTTACG ATATGGCGCA
     2401 AAAAGTCCTC GGCTGCGTGC CGGAAGTGAA AGACATCCAC CTCACCATGC CCAACAAGCA
     2461 TTGCCTGCTC GTGGACCTGT CCCGCTTCGG TCAGGACAAT CCCAACGACT TTTCCGCTGC
     2521 ATAACCCTGC TTCGGGGTCA TTATAGCGAT TTTTTCGGTA TATCCATCCT TTTTCGCACG
     2581 ATATACAGGA TTTTGCCAAA GGGTTCGTGT AGACTTTCCT TGGTGTATCC AACGGCGTCA
     2641 GCCGGGCAGG ATAGGTGAAG TAGGCCCACC CGCGAGCGGG TGTTCCTTCT TCACTGTCCC
     2701 TTATTCGCAC CTGGCGGTGC TCAACGGGAA TCCTGCTCTG CGAGGCTGGC CGTACTCCTT
     2761 CGGAGACGAG ACGAGACAGC CTGAGAATGG ATGCGAGTAA TGATACAACA ATAGCGTGCT
     2821 GTTCGCACGC TAAGGTCAGG CGGAATGGCA CTTCCTTATT CCAGATGCGT GCGGATTATG
     2881 CATGACTGGC CGTCGTTTTA CAACGTCGTG ACTGGGAAAA CCCTGGCGCT TGTGGTGGAT
     2941 CACAGTTATT GGAGACTTCC TTGGCCGTAC GATGGGTTTT GTTTCAGGTA TCTGGCACTT
     3001 TTCGGGGAAA TGTGCGCGGA ACCCCTATTT GTTTATTTTT CTAAATACAT TCAAATATGT
     3061 ATCCGCTCAT GAGACAATAA CCCTGATAAA TGCTTCAATA ATATTGAAAA AGGAAGAGTA
     3121 TGAGTATTCA ACATTTCCGT GTCGCCCTTA TTCCCTTTTT TGCGGCATTT TGCCTTCCTG
     3181 TTTTTGCTCA CCCAGAAACG CTGGTGAAAG TAAAAGATGC TGAAGATCAG TTGGGTGCAC
     3241 GAGTGGGTTA CATCGAACTG GATCTCAACA GCGGTAAGAT CCTTGAGAGT TTTCGCCCCG
     3301 AAGAACGTTT TCCAATGATG AGCACTTTTA AAGTTCTGCT ATGTGGCGCG GTATTATCCC
     3361 GTATTGACGC CGGGCAAGAG CAACTCGGTC GCCGCATACA CTATTCTCAG AATGACTTGG
     3421 TTGAGTACTC ACCAGTCACA GAAAAGCATC TTACGGATGG CATGACAGTA AGAGAATTAT
     3481 GCAGTGCTGC CATAACCATG AGTGATAACA CTGCGGCCAA CTTACTTCTG ACAACGATCG
     3541 GAGGACCGAA GGAGCTAACC GCTTTTTTGC ACAACATGGG GGATCATGTA ACTCGCCTTG
     3601 ATCGTTGGGA ACCGGAGCTG AATGAAGCCA TACCAAACGA CGAGCGTGAC ACCACGATGC
     3661 CTGTAGCAAT GGCAACAACG TTGCGCAAAC TATTAACTGG CGAACTACTT ACTCTAGCTT
     3721 CCCGGCAACA ATTAATAGAC TGGATGGAGG CGGATAAAGT TGCAGGACCA CTTCTGCGCT
     3781 CGGCCCTTCC GGCTGGCTGG TTTATTGCTG ATAAATCTGG AGCCGGTGAG CGTGGCTCTC
     3841 GCGGTATCAT TGCAGCACTG GGGCCAGATG GTAAGCCCTC CCGTATCGTA GTTATCTACA
     3901 CGACGGGGAG TCAGGCAACT ATGGATGAAC GAAATAGACA GATCGCTGAG ATAGGTGCCT
     3961 CACTGATTAA GCATTGGTAA CTGTCAGACC AAGTTTACTC ATATATACTT TAGATTGATT
     4021 TAAAACTTCA TTTTTAATTT AAAAGGATCT AGGTGAAGAT CCTTGAATTG CCATTATCAA
     4081 CAAGTTTGTA CAAAAAAGCA GGCTCCGAAT TGGTATCACG AGGACGATTT GAAGCCCCCT
     4141 ACCCATTTAC GCTGACTTGA CGGGACGGCG GCTTTGTTGA ATAGAGCGTC AGACCCCGTA
     4201 GAAAAGATCA AAGGATCTTC GGCCGGCCGG CGCGCCGATC TGAAGATCAG CAGTTCAACC
     4261 TGTTGATAGT ACGTACTAAG CTCTCATGTT TCACGTACTA AGCTCTCATG TTTAACGTAC
     4321 TAAGCTCTCA TGTTTAACGA ACTAAACCCT CATGGCTAAC GTACTAAGCT CTCATGGCTA
     4381 ACGTACTAAG CTCTCATGTT TCACGTACTA AGCTCTCATG TTTGAACAAT AAAATTAATA
     4441 TAAATCAGCA ACTTAAATAG CCTCTAAGGT TTTAAGTTTT ATAAGAAAAA AAAGAATATA
     4501 TAAGGCTTTT AAAGCCTTTA AGGTTTAACG GTTGTGGACA ACAAGCCAGG GATGTAACGC
     4561 ACTGAGAAGC CCTTAGAGCC TCTCAAAGCA ATTTTGAGTG ACACAGGAAC ACTTAACGGC
     4621 TGACATGGGG CGCGCCCAGC TGTAACGCCA GCAACGCGGC CTTTTTACGG TTCCTGGCCT
     4681 TTTGCTGGCC TTTTGCTCAC ATGTTCTTTC CAGCGACATA TGCCATACGC CGAACTGAAC
     4741 TCCACCTAAT GTCTTGGAGA TTGTCGGATA GCGCGGAATA GGATTGTGCC CTCTGAGCGG
     4801 ATAACAATTT CACACAGGAA ACAGCTATGA CCATGACACA TGCATCCACC ATCGCAGACT
     4861 TATCATCACT GAGCCTCCAC CTAGCCTATA CAACAATAGC GTGCGTGGTT AGCACGCTAG
     4921 GTGGAAGGGC TCGGAGTTGT GGTAATCTAT GTATCCTGGG GTTAGCGTAA CAGGTTGGAT
     4981 GATAAGTCCC CGGTCTAGCC GACTGCGCAA AAGACATAAT CGATTCACAA AAAATAGGCA
     5041 CACGAAAAAC AAGTTAAGGG ATGCAGTTTA TGCATCCCTT AACAAGCTTA CTTATTAAAT
     5101 AATTTATAGC TATTGAAAAG AGATAAGAAT TGTTCAAAGC TAATATTGTT TAAATCGTCA
     5161 ATTCCTGCAT GTTTTAAGGA ATTGTTAAAT TGATTTTTTG TAAATATTTT CTTGTATTCT
     5221 TTGTTAACCC ATTTCATAAC GAAATAATTA TACTTTTGTT TATCTTTGTG TGATATTCTT
     5281 GATTTTTTTC TACTTAATCT GATAAGTGAG CTATTCACTT TAGGTTTAGG ATGAAAATAT
     5341 TCTCTTGGAA CCATACTTAA TATAGAAATA TCAACTTCTG CCATTAAAAG TAATGCCAAT
     5401 GAGCGTTTTG TATTTAATAA TCTTTTAGCA AACCCGTATT CCACGATTAA ATAAATCTCA
     5461 TTAGCTATAC TA
//
