# Supplementary material for: A genetic platform for a biocementation bacterium
Source: bioRxiv preprint, doi:10.64898/2025.12.05.692644, version 1 (2025-12-06)
Supplement: Plasmid Sequences [file 692644_file03.zip › Sporosarcina Plasmid Vectors/Transposon plasmids/pGLU_449.gb]

LOCUS       pGLU_449                5346 bp ds-DNA     circular     28-MAY-2025
DEFINITION  .
FEATURES             Location/Qualifiers
     prokaryote p... complement(352..803)
                     /label="PermC"
                     /ApEinfo_revcolor="#faac61"
                     /ApEinfo_fwdcolor="#faac61"
     RBS             complement(473..483)
                     /label="bsRBS"
                     /ApEinfo_revcolor="#b7e6d7"
                     /ApEinfo_fwdcolor="#b7e6d7"
     misc_feature    804..833
                     /label="F primer binding"
                     /ApEinfo_revcolor="#d6b295"
                     /ApEinfo_fwdcolor="#d6b295"
     Primer site     804..833
                     /label="F-skpp-asm-15-mer-2x"
                     /ApEinfo_revcolor="#f58a5e"
                     /ApEinfo_fwdcolor="#f58a5e"
     Barcode         838..857
                     /label="BC.0004"
                     /ApEinfo_revcolor="#c6c9d1"
                     /ApEinfo_fwdcolor="#c6c9d1"
     Barcode         838..857
                     /label=">skpp-4-F sk20mer-55583"
                     /ApEinfo_revcolor="#faac61"
                     /ApEinfo_fwdcolor="#faac61"
     Primer site     881..910
                     /label="R-skpp-asm-15-mer-2x"
                     /ApEinfo_revcolor="#f58a5e"
                     /ApEinfo_fwdcolor="#f58a5e"
     misc_feature    complement(881..910)
                     /label="R primer binding"
                     /ApEinfo_revcolor="#d6b295"
                     /ApEinfo_fwdcolor="#d6b295"
     miscellaneous   911..940
                     /label="Himar_RE"
                     /ApEinfo_revcolor="#faac61"
                     /ApEinfo_fwdcolor="#faac61"
     miscellaneous   complement(911..940)
                     /label="Himar_LE"
                     /ApEinfo_revcolor="#faac61"
                     /ApEinfo_fwdcolor="#faac61"
     terminator      941..1001
                     /label="L3S2P21"
                     /ApEinfo_revcolor="#c6c9d1"
                     /ApEinfo_fwdcolor="#c6c9d1"
     Promoter        1002..1150
                     /label="p16320"
                     /ApEinfo_revcolor="#b1ff67"
                     /ApEinfo_fwdcolor="#b1ff67"
     CDS             1151..2197
                     /label="Himar.005"
                     /ApEinfo_revcolor="#ffef86"
                     /ApEinfo_fwdcolor="#ffef86"
     prokaryote t... 2202..2382
                     /label="TAmarelleT9"
                     /ApEinfo_revcolor="#f58a5e"
                     /ApEinfo_fwdcolor="#f58a5e"
     miscellaneous   2383..2628
                     /label="oriT"
                     /ApEinfo_revcolor="#84b0dc"
                     /ApEinfo_fwdcolor="#84b0dc"
     miscellaneous   complement(2637..2676)
                     /label="UNS1"
                     /ApEinfo_revcolor="#9eafd2"
                     /ApEinfo_fwdcolor="#9eafd2"
     prokaryote t... complement(2677..2706)
                     /label="L2U5H11"
                     /ApEinfo_revcolor="#f8d3a9"
                     /ApEinfo_fwdcolor="#f8d3a9"
     primer_bind     complement(2759..2775)
                     /label="M13 fwd"
                     /ApEinfo_revcolor="#d59687"
                     /ApEinfo_fwdcolor="#d59687"
     primer_bind     complement(2759..2776)
                     /label="M13-fwd"
                     /ApEinfo_revcolor="#85dae9"
                     /ApEinfo_fwdcolor="#85dae9"
     promoter        2889..2993
                     /label="Pamp"
                     /ApEinfo_revcolor="#faac61"
                     /ApEinfo_fwdcolor="#faac61"
     CDS             2994..3854
                     /label="AmpR"
                     /ApEinfo_revcolor="#f58a5e"
                     /ApEinfo_fwdcolor="#f58a5e"
     misc_feature    3955..3975
                     /label="Gateway recomb1"
                     /ApEinfo_revcolor="#f58a5e"
                     /ApEinfo_fwdcolor="#f58a5e"
     misc_recomb     3955..3975
                     /label="attB1"
                     /ApEinfo_revcolor="#c7b0e3"
                     /ApEinfo_fwdcolor="#c7b0e3"
     ORI             complement(4111..4499)
                     /label="R6K ORI"
                     /ApEinfo_revcolor="#f58a5e"
                     /ApEinfo_fwdcolor="#f58a5e"
     primer_bind     4689..4705
                     /label="M13 rev"
                     /ApEinfo_revcolor="#c7b0e3"
                     /ApEinfo_fwdcolor="#c7b0e3"
     primer_bind     4689..4709
                     /label="M13-rev"
                     /ApEinfo_revcolor="#85dae9"
                     /ApEinfo_fwdcolor="#85dae9"
     prokaryote p... complement(4762..4793)
                     /label="L2U8H11"
                     /ApEinfo_revcolor="#75c6a9"
                     /ApEinfo_fwdcolor="#75c6a9"
     miscellaneous   complement(4794..4833)
                     /label="UNSX"
                     /ApEinfo_revcolor="#9eafd2"
                     /ApEinfo_fwdcolor="#9eafd2"
     miscellaneous   4842..4871
                     /label="Himar_LE"
                     /ApEinfo_revcolor="#faac61"
                     /ApEinfo_fwdcolor="#faac61"
     miscellaneous   complement(4842..4871)
                     /label="Himar_RE"
                     /ApEinfo_revcolor="#faac61"
                     /ApEinfo_fwdcolor="#faac61"
     prokaryote t... complement(4872..4957)
                     /label="TermC"
                     /ApEinfo_revcolor="#f8d3a9"
                     /ApEinfo_fwdcolor="#f8d3a9"
ORIGIN
        1 TCAAAAACAA TTTTGCGTAT TATATCCGTA CTTATGTTAT AAGGTATATT ACCATATATT
       61 TTATAGGATT GGTTTTTAGG AAATTTAAAC TGCAATATAT CCTTGTTTAA AACTTGGAAA
      121 TTATCGTGAT CAACAAGTTT ATTTTCTGTA GTTTTGCATA ATTTATGGTC TATTTCAATG
      181 GCAGTTACGA AATTACACCT CTTTACTAAT TCAAGGGTAA AATGGCCTTT TCCTGAGCCG
      241 ATTTCAAAGA TATTATCATG TTCATTTAAT CTTATGTTTG TCATAATCTT GTCGATATTA
      301 TGCTTAGAAG TAATAAAGTT TTGACTGTGT TTTATATTTT TCTCGTTCAT TTATAACCCT
      361 CTTTAATTTG GTTATATGAA TTTTGCTTAT TAACGATTCA TTATAACCAC TTATTTTTTG
      421 TTTGGTTGAT AATGAACTGT GCTGATTACA AAAATACTAA AAATGCCCAT ATTTTTTCCT
      481 CCTTATAAAA TTAGTATAAT TATAGCACGA CCTCTGATAA ATATGAACAT GATGAGTGAT
      541 CGTTAAATTT ATACTGCAAT CGGATGCGAT TATTGAATAA AAGATATGAG AGATTTATCT
      601 AATTTCTTTT TTCTTGTAAA AAAAGAAAGT TCTTAAAGGT TTTATAGTTT TGGTCGTAGA
      661 GCACACGGTT TAACGACTTA ATTACGAAGT AAATAAGTCT AGTGTGTTAG ACTTTATGAA
      721 ATCTATATAC GTTTATATAT ATTTATTATC CGGAGGTGTA GCATGTCTCA TTCAATTTTG
      781 AGGGTTGCCA GAGTTAAAGG ATCGGGTCAC GCGTAGGACG CGTCGAGTAG GGTAATGGGG
      841 TGGGTAAATG GTAATGCGCA nnnnnnnnnn nnnnnnnnnn GTTCCGCAGC CACACGCCGT
      901 GTGAAGCTGG TAGACCGGGG ACTTATCATC CAACCTGTTA CTCGGTACCA AATTCCAGAA
      961 AAGAGGCCTC CCGAAAGGGG GGCCTTTTTT CGTTTTGGTC CTAGGACAAT TACCTGCCTA
     1021 GTCAGGGGAT TTGAACGAGT GCAATTGCCT GCTTAGTCAG GTAATTTGGA TGGAAAAATT
     1081 CAGCAAGGGT ACAACTTGCA TAATCGGACC TATCAAAGAA TAGGCAAAAA ACATTTAGGA
     1141 GGAAATCATA ATGGAGAAGA AAGAGTTCAG AGTCCTCATA AAGTATTGCT TCTTAAAAGG
     1201 GAAGAACACC GTTGAGGCCA AGACCTGGCT GGACAACGAA TTCCCAGATA GCGCACCCGG
     1261 CAAGAGCACC ATAATAGACT GGTACGCCAA GTTTAAAAGA GGCGAGATGT CAACTGAAGA
     1321 TGGCGAGCGT AGCGGGCGTC CAAAGGAAGT TGTCACAGAT GAGAATATTA AGAAGATTCA
     1381 TAAGATGATA CTCAACGATA GAAAGATGAA ACTCATTGAA ATAGCCGAAG CACTGAAAAT
     1441 AAGCAAAGAG AGAGTCGGCC ACATTATACA CCAGTACCTC GACATGCGGA AATTGTGCGC
     1501 GAAGTGGGTT CCACGTGAAT TGACCTTCGA TCAGAAGCAG AGGAGAGTCG ACGACAGCAA
     1561 ACGGTGCCTC CAATTACTGA CCAGAAACAC CCCGGAATTC TTTAGAAGGT ACGTTACCAT
     1621 GGACGAAACC TGGTTGCACC ATTATACCCC CGAATCTAAC AGGCAATCTG CCGAATGGAC
     1681 CGCGACAGGC GAGCCAAGCC CAAAAAGAGG GAAAACCCAG AAATCTGCCG GTAAGGTCAT
     1741 GGCAAGCGTC TTCTGGGACG CGCACGGGAT AATATTCATT GACTACCTGG AAAAAGGGAA
     1801 GACAATTAAT AGCGATTACT ACATGGCGCT GCTCGAAAGA CTCAAAGTTG AGATTGCGGC
     1861 CAAGCGGCCG CATATGAAAA AAAAGAAGGT TCTCTTTCAT CAGGATAATG CCCCATGTCA
     1921 TAAAAGCCTC AGGACTATGG CCAAGATACA CGAGCTCGGT TTTGAGCTCC TGCCGCATCC
     1981 ACCATACAGC CCCGACTTAG CACCGTCAGA TTTCTTTCTC TTTAGCGATT TGAAGAGGAT
     2041 GTTGGCCGGG AAGAAGTTCG GTTGTAACGA GGAAGTTATT GCAGAAACCG AAGCATACTT
     2101 CGAAGCCAAG CCAAAAGAAT ATTATCAGAA CGGCATTAAG AAGCTCGAGG GCAGATACAA
     2161 CAGATGCATT GCCCTGGAGG GGAATTACGT CGAGTGAGCT TGGAATCTCC TTCTCGCCTC
     2221 TTTCGCTGAA CACGAAAGCG AATCCGTTCA GCACACACTT TACGATATGG CGCAAAAAGT
     2281 CCTCGGCTGC GTGCCGGAAG TGAAAGACAT CCACCTCACC ATGCCCAACA AGCATTGCCT
     2341 GCTCGTGGAC CTGTCCCGCT TCGGTCAGGA CAATCCCAAC GACTTTTCCG CTGCATAACC
     2401 CTGCTTCGGG GTCATTATAG CGATTTTTTC GGTATATCCA TCCTTTTTCG CACGATATAC
     2461 AGGATTTTGC CAAAGGGTTC GTGTAGACTT TCCTTGGTGT ATCCAACGGC GTCAGCCGGG
     2521 CAGGATAGGT GAAGTAGGCC CACCCGCGAG CGGGTGTTCC TTCTTCACTG TCCCTTATTC
     2581 GCACCTGGCG GTGCTCAACG GGAATCCTGC TCTGCGAGGC TGGCCGTACT CCTTCGGAGA
     2641 CGAGACGAGA CAGCCTGAGA ATGGATGCGA GTAATGATAC AACAATAGCG TGCTGTTCGC
     2701 ACGCTAAGGT CAGGCGGAAT GGCACTTCCT TATTCCAGAT GCGTGCGGAT TATGCATGAC
     2761 TGGCCGTCGT TTTACAACGT CGTGACTGGG AAAACCCTGG CGCTTGTGGT GGATCACAGT
     2821 TATTGGAGAC TTCCTTGGCC GTACGATGGG TTTTGTTTCA GGTATCTGGC ACTTTTCGGG
     2881 GAAATGTGCG CGGAACCCCT ATTTGTTTAT TTTTCTAAAT ACATTCAAAT ATGTATCCGC
     2941 TCATGAGACA ATAACCCTGA TAAATGCTTC AATAATATTG AAAAAGGAAG AGTATGAGTA
     3001 TTCAACATTT CCGTGTCGCC CTTATTCCCT TTTTTGCGGC ATTTTGCCTT CCTGTTTTTG
     3061 CTCACCCAGA AACGCTGGTG AAAGTAAAAG ATGCTGAAGA TCAGTTGGGT GCACGAGTGG
     3121 GTTACATCGA ACTGGATCTC AACAGCGGTA AGATCCTTGA GAGTTTTCGC CCCGAAGAAC
     3181 GTTTTCCAAT GATGAGCACT TTTAAAGTTC TGCTATGTGG CGCGGTATTA TCCCGTATTG
     3241 ACGCCGGGCA AGAGCAACTC GGTCGCCGCA TACACTATTC TCAGAATGAC TTGGTTGAGT
     3301 ACTCACCAGT CACAGAAAAG CATCTTACGG ATGGCATGAC AGTAAGAGAA TTATGCAGTG
     3361 CTGCCATAAC CATGAGTGAT AACACTGCGG CCAACTTACT TCTGACAACG ATCGGAGGAC
     3421 CGAAGGAGCT AACCGCTTTT TTGCACAACA TGGGGGATCA TGTAACTCGC CTTGATCGTT
     3481 GGGAACCGGA GCTGAATGAA GCCATACCAA ACGACGAGCG TGACACCACG ATGCCTGTAG
     3541 CAATGGCAAC AACGTTGCGC AAACTATTAA CTGGCGAACT ACTTACTCTA GCTTCCCGGC
     3601 AACAATTAAT AGACTGGATG GAGGCGGATA AAGTTGCAGG ACCACTTCTG CGCTCGGCCC
     3661 TTCCGGCTGG CTGGTTTATT GCTGATAAAT CTGGAGCCGG TGAGCGTGGC TCTCGCGGTA
     3721 TCATTGCAGC ACTGGGGCCA GATGGTAAGC CCTCCCGTAT CGTAGTTATC TACACGACGG
     3781 GGAGTCAGGC AACTATGGAT GAACGAAATA GACAGATCGC TGAGATAGGT GCCTCACTGA
     3841 TTAAGCATTG GTAACTGTCA GACCAAGTTT ACTCATATAT ACTTTAGATT GATTTAAAAC
     3901 TTCATTTTTA ATTTAAAAGG ATCTAGGTGA AGATCCTTGA ATTGCCATTA TCAACAAGTT
     3961 TGTACAAAAA AGCAGGCTCC GAATTGGTAT CACGAGGACG ATTTGAAGCC CCCTACCCAT
     4021 TTACGCTGAC TTGACGGGAC GGCGGCTTTG TTGAATAGAG CGTCAGACCC CGTAGAAAAG
     4081 ATCAAAGGAT CTTCGGCCGG CCGGCGCGCC GATCTGAAGA TCAGCAGTTC AACCTGTTGA
     4141 TAGTACGTAC TAAGCTCTCA TGTTTCACGT ACTAAGCTCT CATGTTTAAC GTACTAAGCT
     4201 CTCATGTTTA ACGAACTAAA CCCTCATGGC TAACGTACTA AGCTCTCATG GCTAACGTAC
     4261 TAAGCTCTCA TGTTTCACGT ACTAAGCTCT CATGTTTGAA CAATAAAATT AATATAAATC
     4321 AGCAACTTAA ATAGCCTCTA AGGTTTTAAG TTTTATAAGA AAAAAAAGAA TATATAAGGC
     4381 TTTTAAAGCC TTTAAGGTTT AACGGTTGTG GACAACAAGC CAGGGATGTA ACGCACTGAG
     4441 AAGCCCTTAG AGCCTCTCAA AGCAATTTTG AGTGACACAG GAACACTTAA CGGCTGACAT
     4501 GGGGCGCGCC CAGCTGTAAC GCCAGCAACG CGGCCTTTTT ACGGTTCCTG GCCTTTTGCT
     4561 GGCCTTTTGC TCACATGTTC TTTCCAGCGA CATATGCCAT ACGCCGAACT GAACTCCACC
     4621 TAATGTCTTG GAGATTGTCG GATAGCGCGG AATAGGATTG TGCCCTCTGA GCGGATAACA
     4681 ATTTCACACA GGAAACAGCT ATGACCATGA CACATGCATC CACCATCGCA GACTTATCAT
     4741 CACTGAGCCT CCACCTAGCC TATACAACAA TAGCGTGCGT GGTTAGCACG CTAGGTGGAA
     4801 GGGCTCGGAG TTGTGGTAAT CTATGTATCC TGGGGTTAGC GTAACAGGTT GGATGATAAG
     4861 TCCCCGGTCT AGCCGACTGC GCAAAAGACA TAATCGATTC ACAAAAAATA GGCACACGAA
     4921 AAACAAGTTA AGGGATGCAG TTTATGCATC CCTTAACAAG CTTACTTATT AAATAATTTA
     4981 TAGCTATTGA AAAGAGATAA GAATTGTTCA AAGCTAATAT TGTTTAAATC GTCAATTCCT
     5041 GCATGTTTTA AGGAATTGTT AAATTGATTT TTTGTAAATA TTTTCTTGTA TTCTTTGTTA
     5101 ACCCATTTCA TAACGAAATA ATTATACTTT TGTTTATCTT TGTGTGATAT TCTTGATTTT
     5161 TTTCTACTTA ATCTGATAAG TGAGCTATTC ACTTTAGGTT TAGGATGAAA ATATTCTCTT
     5221 GGAACCATAC TTAATATAGA AATATCAACT TCTGCCATTA AAAGTAATGC CAATGAGCGT
     5281 TTTGTATTTA ATAATCTTTT AGCAAACCCG TATTCCACGA TTAAATAAAT CTCATTAGCT
     5341 ATACTA
//
