# Supplementary material for: A genetic platform for a biocementation bacterium
Source: bioRxiv preprint, doi:10.64898/2025.12.05.692644, version 1 (2025-12-06)
Supplement: Plasmid Sequences [file 692644_file03.zip › Sporosarcina Plasmid Vectors/Transposon plasmids/pGLU_459.gb]

LOCUS       pGLU_459                5346 bp ds-DNA     circular     30-APR-2025
DEFINITION  .
FEATURES             Location/Qualifiers
     prokaryote p... complement(352..803)
                     /label="PermC"
                     /ApEinfo_revcolor="#faac61"
                     /ApEinfo_fwdcolor="#faac61"
     RBS             complement(473..483)
                     /label="bsRBS"
                     /ApEinfo_revcolor="#b7e6d7"
                     /ApEinfo_fwdcolor="#b7e6d7"
     misc_feature    804..833
                     /label="F primer binding"
                     /ApEinfo_revcolor="#d6b295"
                     /ApEinfo_fwdcolor="#d6b295"
     Primer site     804..833
                     /label="F-skpp-asm-15-mer-2x"
                     /ApEinfo_revcolor="#f58a5e"
                     /ApEinfo_fwdcolor="#f58a5e"
     Barcode         838..857
                     /label=">skpp-5-F sk20mer-35738"
                     /ApEinfo_revcolor="#faac61"
                     /ApEinfo_fwdcolor="#faac61"
     Barcode         838..857
                     /label="BC.0005"
                     /ApEinfo_revcolor="#c6c9d1"
                     /ApEinfo_fwdcolor="#c6c9d1"
     Primer site     881..910
                     /label="R-skpp-asm-15-mer-2x"
                     /ApEinfo_revcolor="#f58a5e"
                     /ApEinfo_fwdcolor="#f58a5e"
     misc_feature    complement(881..910)
                     /label="R primer binding"
                     /ApEinfo_revcolor="#d6b295"
                     /ApEinfo_fwdcolor="#d6b295"
     miscellaneous   911..940
                     /label="Himar_RE"
                     /ApEinfo_revcolor="#faac61"
                     /ApEinfo_fwdcolor="#faac61"
     miscellaneous   complement(911..940)
                     /label="Himar_LE"
                     /ApEinfo_revcolor="#faac61"
                     /ApEinfo_fwdcolor="#faac61"
     terminator      941..1001
                     /label="L3S2P21"
                     /ApEinfo_revcolor="#c6c9d1"
                     /ApEinfo_fwdcolor="#c6c9d1"
     Promoter        1002..1150
                     /label="p16320"
                     /ApEinfo_revcolor="#b1ff67"
                     /ApEinfo_fwdcolor="#b1ff67"
     CDS             1151..2197
                     /label="Himar.007"
                     /ApEinfo_revcolor="#ffef86"
                     /ApEinfo_fwdcolor="#ffef86"
     prokaryote t... 2202..2382
                     /label="TAmarelleT9"
                     /ApEinfo_revcolor="#f58a5e"
                     /ApEinfo_fwdcolor="#f58a5e"
     miscellaneous   2383..2628
                     /label="oriT"
                     /ApEinfo_revcolor="#84b0dc"
                     /ApEinfo_fwdcolor="#84b0dc"
     miscellaneous   complement(2637..2676)
                     /label="UNS1"
                     /ApEinfo_revcolor="#9eafd2"
                     /ApEinfo_fwdcolor="#9eafd2"
     prokaryote t... complement(2677..2706)
                     /label="L2U5H11"
                     /ApEinfo_revcolor="#f8d3a9"
                     /ApEinfo_fwdcolor="#f8d3a9"
     primer_bind     complement(2759..2775)
                     /label="M13 fwd"
                     /ApEinfo_revcolor="#d59687"
                     /ApEinfo_fwdcolor="#d59687"
     primer_bind     complement(2759..2776)
                     /label="M13-fwd"
                     /ApEinfo_revcolor="#85dae9"
                     /ApEinfo_fwdcolor="#85dae9"
     promoter        2889..2993
                     /label="Pamp"
                     /ApEinfo_revcolor="#faac61"
                     /ApEinfo_fwdcolor="#faac61"
     CDS             2994..3854
                     /label="AmpR"
                     /ApEinfo_revcolor="#f58a5e"
                     /ApEinfo_fwdcolor="#f58a5e"
     misc_feature    3955..3975
                     /label="Gateway recomb1"
                     /ApEinfo_revcolor="#f58a5e"
                     /ApEinfo_fwdcolor="#f58a5e"
     misc_recomb     3955..3975
                     /label="attB1"
                     /ApEinfo_revcolor="#c7b0e3"
                     /ApEinfo_fwdcolor="#c7b0e3"
     ORI             complement(4111..4499)
                     /label="R6K ORI"
                     /ApEinfo_revcolor="#f58a5e"
                     /ApEinfo_fwdcolor="#f58a5e"
     primer_bind     4689..4705
                     /label="M13 rev"
                     /ApEinfo_revcolor="#c7b0e3"
                     /ApEinfo_fwdcolor="#c7b0e3"
     primer_bind     4689..4709
                     /label="M13-rev"
                     /ApEinfo_revcolor="#85dae9"
                     /ApEinfo_fwdcolor="#85dae9"
     prokaryote p... complement(4762..4793)
                     /label="L2U8H11"
                     /ApEinfo_revcolor="#75c6a9"
                     /ApEinfo_fwdcolor="#75c6a9"
     miscellaneous   complement(4794..4833)
                     /label="UNSX"
                     /ApEinfo_revcolor="#9eafd2"
                     /ApEinfo_fwdcolor="#9eafd2"
     miscellaneous   4842..4871
                     /label="Himar_LE"
                     /ApEinfo_revcolor="#faac61"
                     /ApEinfo_fwdcolor="#faac61"
     miscellaneous   complement(4842..4871)
                     /label="Himar_RE"
                     /ApEinfo_revcolor="#faac61"
                     /ApEinfo_fwdcolor="#faac61"
     prokaryote t... complement(4872..4957)
                     /label="TermC"
                     /ApEinfo_revcolor="#f8d3a9"
                     /ApEinfo_fwdcolor="#f8d3a9"
ORIGIN
        1 TCAAAAACAA TTTTGCGTAT TATATCCGTA CTTATGTTAT AAGGTATATT ACCATATATT
       61 TTATAGGATT GGTTTTTAGG AAATTTAAAC TGCAATATAT CCTTGTTTAA AACTTGGAAA
      121 TTATCGTGAT CAACAAGTTT ATTTTCTGTA GTTTTGCATA ATTTATGGTC TATTTCAATG
      181 GCAGTTACGA AATTACACCT CTTTACTAAT TCAAGGGTAA AATGGCCTTT TCCTGAGCCG
      241 ATTTCAAAGA TATTATCATG TTCATTTAAT CTTATGTTTG TCATAATCTT GTCGATATTA
      301 TGCTTAGAAG TAATAAAGTT TTGACTGTGT TTTATATTTT TCTCGTTCAT TTATAACCCT
      361 CTTTAATTTG GTTATATGAA TTTTGCTTAT TAACGATTCA TTATAACCAC TTATTTTTTG
      421 TTTGGTTGAT AATGAACTGT GCTGATTACA AAAATACTAA AAATGCCCAT ATTTTTTCCT
      481 CCTTATAAAA TTAGTATAAT TATAGCACGA CCTCTGATAA ATATGAACAT GATGAGTGAT
      541 CGTTAAATTT ATACTGCAAT CGGATGCGAT TATTGAATAA AAGATATGAG AGATTTATCT
      601 AATTTCTTTT TTCTTGTAAA AAAAGAAAGT TCTTAAAGGT TTTATAGTTT TGGTCGTAGA
      661 GCACACGGTT TAACGACTTA ATTACGAAGT AAATAAGTCT AGTGTGTTAG ACTTTATGAA
      721 ATCTATATAC GTTTATATAT ATTTATTATC CGGAGGTGTA GCATGTCTCA TTCAATTTTG
      781 AGGGTTGCCA GAGTTAAAGG ATCGGGTCAC GCGTAGGACG CGTCGAGTAG GGTAATGTCC
      841 GACGGGGAGT ATATACTGCA nnnnnnnnnn nnnnnnnnnn GTTCCGCAGC CACACGCCGT
      901 GTGAAGCTGG TAGACCGGGG ACTTATCATC CAACCTGTTA CTCGGTACCA AATTCCAGAA
      961 AAGAGGCCTC CCGAAAGGGG GGCCTTTTTT CGTTTTGGTC CTAGGACAAT TACCTGCCTA
     1021 GTCAGGGGAT TTGAACGAGT GCAATTGCCT GCTTAGTCAG GTAATTTGGA TGGAAAAATT
     1081 CAGCAAGGGT ACAACTTGCA TAATCGGACC TATCAAAGAA TAGGCAAAAA ACATTTAGGA
     1141 GGAAATCATA ATGGAAAAAA AAGAATTTCG TGTTTTAATC AAATATTGTT TTTTAAAAGG
     1201 AAAAAATACA GTTGAAGCAA AAACATGGTT AGATAATGAA TTTCCAGATT CAGCACCAGG
     1261 AAAATCAACA ATTATTGATT GGTATGCAAA ATTCAAACGT GGTGAAATGT CAACGGAAGA
     1321 TGGTGAACGT AGTGGACGTC CAAAAGAAGT TGTTACAGAT GAAAATATTA AAAAAATTCA
     1381 TAAAATGATT CTTAATGACC GTAAAATGAA ATTAATTGAA ATTGCAGAAG CATTAAAAAT
     1441 TTCAAAAGAA CGTGTTGGTC ATATTATTCA TCAATATCTT GATATGCGTA AGTTATGTGC
     1501 GAAATGGGTT CCACGTGAAT TAACATTTGA TCAAAAACAA CGTCGTGTTG ATGATTCAAA
     1561 ACGTTGTTTA CAATTATTAA CACGTAATAC ACCAGAATTT TTTCGTCGTT ATGTTACAAT
     1621 GGATGAAACA TGGTTACATC ATTATACACC TGAATCAAAT CGTCAATCGG CTGAATGGAC
     1681 AGCGACAGGT GAACCATCGC CAAAACGTGG AAAAACACAA AAATCAGCTG GCAAAGTAAT
     1741 GGCATCAGTT TTTTGGGATG CGCATGGAAT TATTTTTATT GATTATCTTG AAAAAGGAAA
     1801 AACGATTAAT AGTGATTATT ATATGGCGTT ATTAGAACGT TTAAAAGTCG AAATTGCGGC
     1861 AAAACGTCCA CATATGAAAA AAAAAAAAGT TTTATTTCAT CAAGATAATG CACCATGTCA
     1921 CAAATCATTA AGAACGATGG CAAAAATTCA TGAATTAGGC TTTGAATTAT TACCTCATCC
     1981 ACCATATTCA CCAGATCTTG CACCATCAGA TTTTTTTTTA TTTTCAGATC TTAAAAGAAT
     2041 GCTAGCAGGT AAAAAATTTG GCTGTAATGA AGAAGTTATT GCAGAAACAG AAGCATATTT
     2101 TGAAGCAAAA CCAAAAGAAT ATTATCAAAA TGGTATTAAA AAATTAGAAG GTCGTTATAA
     2161 TCGTTGTATT GCTTTAGAAG GTAATTATGT TGAATAAGCT TGGAATCTCC TTCTCGCCTC
     2221 TTTCGCTGAA CACGAAAGCG AATCCGTTCA GCACACACTT TACGATATGG CGCAAAAAGT
     2281 CCTCGGCTGC GTGCCGGAAG TGAAAGACAT CCACCTCACC ATGCCCAACA AGCATTGCCT
     2341 GCTCGTGGAC CTGTCCCGCT TCGGTCAGGA CAATCCCAAC GACTTTTCCG CTGCATAACC
     2401 CTGCTTCGGG GTCATTATAG CGATTTTTTC GGTATATCCA TCCTTTTTCG CACGATATAC
     2461 AGGATTTTGC CAAAGGGTTC GTGTAGACTT TCCTTGGTGT ATCCAACGGC GTCAGCCGGG
     2521 CAGGATAGGT GAAGTAGGCC CACCCGCGAG CGGGTGTTCC TTCTTCACTG TCCCTTATTC
     2581 GCACCTGGCG GTGCTCAACG GGAATCCTGC TCTGCGAGGC TGGCCGTACT CCTTCGGAGA
     2641 CGAGACGAGA CAGCCTGAGA ATGGATGCGA GTAATGATAC AACAATAGCG TGCTGTTCGC
     2701 ACGCTAAGGT CAGGCGGAAT GGCACTTCCT TATTCCAGAT GCGTGCGGAT TATGCATGAC
     2761 TGGCCGTCGT TTTACAACGT CGTGACTGGG AAAACCCTGG CGCTTGTGGT GGATCACAGT
     2821 TATTGGAGAC TTCCTTGGCC GTACGATGGG TTTTGTTTCA GGTATCTGGC ACTTTTCGGG
     2881 GAAATGTGCG CGGAACCCCT ATTTGTTTAT TTTTCTAAAT ACATTCAAAT ATGTATCCGC
     2941 TCATGAGACA ATAACCCTGA TAAATGCTTC AATAATATTG AAAAAGGAAG AGTATGAGTA
     3001 TTCAACATTT CCGTGTCGCC CTTATTCCCT TTTTTGCGGC ATTTTGCCTT CCTGTTTTTG
     3061 CTCACCCAGA AACGCTGGTG AAAGTAAAAG ATGCTGAAGA TCAGTTGGGT GCACGAGTGG
     3121 GTTACATCGA ACTGGATCTC AACAGCGGTA AGATCCTTGA GAGTTTTCGC CCCGAAGAAC
     3181 GTTTTCCAAT GATGAGCACT TTTAAAGTTC TGCTATGTGG CGCGGTATTA TCCCGTATTG
     3241 ACGCCGGGCA AGAGCAACTC GGTCGCCGCA TACACTATTC TCAGAATGAC TTGGTTGAGT
     3301 ACTCACCAGT CACAGAAAAG CATCTTACGG ATGGCATGAC AGTAAGAGAA TTATGCAGTG
     3361 CTGCCATAAC CATGAGTGAT AACACTGCGG CCAACTTACT TCTGACAACG ATCGGAGGAC
     3421 CGAAGGAGCT AACCGCTTTT TTGCACAACA TGGGGGATCA TGTAACTCGC CTTGATCGTT
     3481 GGGAACCGGA GCTGAATGAA GCCATACCAA ACGACGAGCG TGACACCACG ATGCCTGTAG
     3541 CAATGGCAAC AACGTTGCGC AAACTATTAA CTGGCGAACT ACTTACTCTA GCTTCCCGGC
     3601 AACAATTAAT AGACTGGATG GAGGCGGATA AAGTTGCAGG ACCACTTCTG CGCTCGGCCC
     3661 TTCCGGCTGG CTGGTTTATT GCTGATAAAT CTGGAGCCGG TGAGCGTGGC TCTCGCGGTA
     3721 TCATTGCAGC ACTGGGGCCA GATGGTAAGC CCTCCCGTAT CGTAGTTATC TACACGACGG
     3781 GGAGTCAGGC AACTATGGAT GAACGAAATA GACAGATCGC TGAGATAGGT GCCTCACTGA
     3841 TTAAGCATTG GTAACTGTCA GACCAAGTTT ACTCATATAT ACTTTAGATT GATTTAAAAC
     3901 TTCATTTTTA ATTTAAAAGG ATCTAGGTGA AGATCCTTGA ATTGCCATTA TCAACAAGTT
     3961 TGTACAAAAA AGCAGGCTCC GAATTGGTAT CACGAGGACG ATTTGAAGCC CCCTACCCAT
     4021 TTACGCTGAC TTGACGGGAC GGCGGCTTTG TTGAATAGAG CGTCAGACCC CGTAGAAAAG
     4081 ATCAAAGGAT CTTCGGCCGG CCGGCGCGCC GATCTGAAGA TCAGCAGTTC AACCTGTTGA
     4141 TAGTACGTAC TAAGCTCTCA TGTTTCACGT ACTAAGCTCT CATGTTTAAC GTACTAAGCT
     4201 CTCATGTTTA ACGAACTAAA CCCTCATGGC TAACGTACTA AGCTCTCATG GCTAACGTAC
     4261 TAAGCTCTCA TGTTTCACGT ACTAAGCTCT CATGTTTGAA CAATAAAATT AATATAAATC
     4321 AGCAACTTAA ATAGCCTCTA AGGTTTTAAG TTTTATAAGA AAAAAAAGAA TATATAAGGC
     4381 TTTTAAAGCC TTTAAGGTTT AACGGTTGTG GACAACAAGC CAGGGATGTA ACGCACTGAG
     4441 AAGCCCTTAG AGCCTCTCAA AGCAATTTTG AGTGACACAG GAACACTTAA CGGCTGACAT
     4501 GGGGCGCGCC CAGCTGTAAC GCCAGCAACG CGGCCTTTTT ACGGTTCCTG GCCTTTTGCT
     4561 GGCCTTTTGC TCACATGTTC TTTCCAGCGA CATATGCCAT ACGCCGAACT GAACTCCACC
     4621 TAATGTCTTG GAGATTGTCG GATAGCGCGG AATAGGATTG TGCCCTCTGA GCGGATAACA
     4681 ATTTCACACA GGAAACAGCT ATGACCATGA CACATGCATC CACCATCGCA GACTTATCAT
     4741 CACTGAGCCT CCACCTAGCC TATACAACAA TAGCGTGCGT GGTTAGCACG CTAGGTGGAA
     4801 GGGCTCGGAG TTGTGGTAAT CTATGTATCC TGGGGTTAGC GTAACAGGTT GGATGATAAG
     4861 TCCCCGGTCT AGCCGACTGC GCAAAAGACA TAATCGATTC ACAAAAAATA GGCACACGAA
     4921 AAACAAGTTA AGGGATGCAG TTTATGCATC CCTTAACAAG CTTACTTATT AAATAATTTA
     4981 TAGCTATTGA AAAGAGATAA GAATTGTTCA AAGCTAATAT TGTTTAAATC GTCAATTCCT
     5041 GCATGTTTTA AGGAATTGTT AAATTGATTT TTTGTAAATA TTTTCTTGTA TTCTTTGTTA
     5101 ACCCATTTCA TAACGAAATA ATTATACTTT TGTTTATCTT TGTGTGATAT TCTTGATTTT
     5161 TTTCTACTTA ATCTGATAAG TGAGCTATTC ACTTTAGGTT TAGGATGAAA ATATTCTCTT
     5221 GGAACCATAC TTAATATAGA AATATCAACT TCTGCCATTA AAAGTAATGC CAATGAGCGT
     5281 TTTGTATTTA ATAATCTTTT AGCAAACCCG TATTCCACGA TTAAATAAAT CTCATTAGCT
     5341 ATACTA
//
