# Supplementary material for: A genetic platform for a biocementation bacterium
Source: bioRxiv preprint, doi:10.64898/2025.12.05.692644, version 1 (2025-12-06)
Supplement: Plasmid Sequences [file 692644_file03.zip › Sporosarcina Plasmid Vectors/Transposon plasmids/pGLU_428.gb]

LOCUS       pGLU_428                5472 bp ds-DNA     circular     30-APR-2025
DEFINITION  .
FEATURES             Location/Qualifiers
     prokaryote p... complement(352..803)
                     /label="PermC"
                     /ApEinfo_revcolor="#faac61"
                     /ApEinfo_fwdcolor="#faac61"
     RBS             complement(473..483)
                     /label="bsRBS"
                     /ApEinfo_revcolor="#b7e6d7"
                     /ApEinfo_fwdcolor="#b7e6d7"
     misc_feature    804..833
                     /label="F primer binding"
                     /ApEinfo_revcolor="#d6b295"
                     /ApEinfo_fwdcolor="#d6b295"
     Primer site     804..833
                     /label="F-skpp-asm-15-mer-2x"
                     /ApEinfo_revcolor="#f58a5e"
                     /ApEinfo_fwdcolor="#f58a5e"
     Barcode         838..857
                     /label=">skpp-1-F sk20mer-10787"
                     /ApEinfo_revcolor="#faac61"
                     /ApEinfo_fwdcolor="#faac61"
     Barcode         838..857
                     /label="BC.0001"
                     /ApEinfo_revcolor="#c6c9d1"
                     /ApEinfo_fwdcolor="#c6c9d1"
     Primer site     881..910
                     /label="R-skpp-asm-15-mer-2x"
                     /ApEinfo_revcolor="#f58a5e"
                     /ApEinfo_fwdcolor="#f58a5e"
     misc_feature    complement(881..910)
                     /label="R primer binding"
                     /ApEinfo_revcolor="#d6b295"
                     /ApEinfo_fwdcolor="#d6b295"
     miscellaneous   911..940
                     /label="Himar_RE"
                     /ApEinfo_revcolor="#faac61"
                     /ApEinfo_fwdcolor="#faac61"
     miscellaneous   complement(911..940)
                     /label="Himar_LE"
                     /ApEinfo_revcolor="#faac61"
                     /ApEinfo_fwdcolor="#faac61"
     terminator      941..1001
                     /label="L3S2P21"
                     /ApEinfo_revcolor="#c6c9d1"
                     /ApEinfo_fwdcolor="#c6c9d1"
     Promoter        1002..1174
                     /label="p02768"
                     /ApEinfo_revcolor="#b1ff67"
                     /ApEinfo_fwdcolor="#b1ff67"
     misc_feature    1175..1249
                     /label="RiboJ"
                     /ApEinfo_revcolor="#c7b0e3"
                     /ApEinfo_fwdcolor="#c7b0e3"
     RBS             1259..1270
                     /label="strong bacterial ribosome binding site (Elowitz and Leibler, 2000)"
                     /ApEinfo_revcolor="#d6b295"
                     /ApEinfo_fwdcolor="#d6b295"
     CDS             1277..2323
                     /label="Himar_Tnp"
                     /ApEinfo_revcolor="#f58a5e"
                     /ApEinfo_fwdcolor="#f58a5e"
     prokaryote t... 2328..2508
                     /label="TAmarelleT9"
                     /ApEinfo_revcolor="#f58a5e"
                     /ApEinfo_fwdcolor="#f58a5e"
     miscellaneous   2509..2754
                     /label="oriT"
                     /ApEinfo_revcolor="#84b0dc"
                     /ApEinfo_fwdcolor="#84b0dc"
     miscellaneous   complement(2763..2802)
                     /label="UNS1"
                     /ApEinfo_revcolor="#9eafd2"
                     /ApEinfo_fwdcolor="#9eafd2"
     prokaryote t... complement(2803..2832)
                     /label="L2U5H11"
                     /ApEinfo_revcolor="#f8d3a9"
                     /ApEinfo_fwdcolor="#f8d3a9"
     primer_bind     complement(2885..2901)
                     /label="M13 fwd"
                     /ApEinfo_revcolor="#d59687"
                     /ApEinfo_fwdcolor="#d59687"
     primer_bind     complement(2885..2902)
                     /label="M13-fwd"
                     /ApEinfo_revcolor="#85dae9"
                     /ApEinfo_fwdcolor="#85dae9"
     promoter        3015..3119
                     /label="Pamp"
                     /ApEinfo_revcolor="#faac61"
                     /ApEinfo_fwdcolor="#faac61"
     CDS             3120..3980
                     /label="AmpR"
                     /ApEinfo_revcolor="#f58a5e"
                     /ApEinfo_fwdcolor="#f58a5e"
     misc_feature    4081..4101
                     /label="Gateway recomb1"
                     /ApEinfo_revcolor="#f58a5e"
                     /ApEinfo_fwdcolor="#f58a5e"
     misc_recomb     4081..4101
                     /label="attB1"
                     /ApEinfo_revcolor="#c7b0e3"
                     /ApEinfo_fwdcolor="#c7b0e3"
     ORI             complement(4237..4625)
                     /label="R6K ORI"
                     /ApEinfo_revcolor="#f58a5e"
                     /ApEinfo_fwdcolor="#f58a5e"
     primer_bind     4815..4831
                     /label="M13 rev"
                     /ApEinfo_revcolor="#c7b0e3"
                     /ApEinfo_fwdcolor="#c7b0e3"
     primer_bind     4815..4835
                     /label="M13-rev"
                     /ApEinfo_revcolor="#85dae9"
                     /ApEinfo_fwdcolor="#85dae9"
     prokaryote p... complement(4888..4919)
                     /label="L2U8H11"
                     /ApEinfo_revcolor="#75c6a9"
                     /ApEinfo_fwdcolor="#75c6a9"
     miscellaneous   complement(4920..4959)
                     /label="UNSX"
                     /ApEinfo_revcolor="#9eafd2"
                     /ApEinfo_fwdcolor="#9eafd2"
     miscellaneous   4968..4997
                     /label="Himar_LE"
                     /ApEinfo_revcolor="#faac61"
                     /ApEinfo_fwdcolor="#faac61"
     miscellaneous   complement(4968..4997)
                     /label="Himar_RE"
                     /ApEinfo_revcolor="#faac61"
                     /ApEinfo_fwdcolor="#faac61"
     prokaryote t... complement(4998..5083)
                     /label="TermC"
                     /ApEinfo_revcolor="#f8d3a9"
                     /ApEinfo_fwdcolor="#f8d3a9"
ORIGIN
        1 TCAAAAACAA TTTTGCGTAT TATATCCGTA CTTATGTTAT AAGGTATATT ACCATATATT
       61 TTATAGGATT GGTTTTTAGG AAATTTAAAC TGCAATATAT CCTTGTTTAA AACTTGGAAA
      121 TTATCGTGAT CAACAAGTTT ATTTTCTGTA GTTTTGCATA ATTTATGGTC TATTTCAATG
      181 GCAGTTACGA AATTACACCT CTTTACTAAT TCAAGGGTAA AATGGCCTTT TCCTGAGCCG
      241 ATTTCAAAGA TATTATCATG TTCATTTAAT CTTATGTTTG TCATAATCTT GTCGATATTA
      301 TGCTTAGAAG TAATAAAGTT TTGACTGTGT TTTATATTTT TCTCGTTCAT TTATAACCCT
      361 CTTTAATTTG GTTATATGAA TTTTGCTTAT TAACGATTCA TTATAACCAC TTATTTTTTG
      421 TTTGGTTGAT AATGAACTGT GCTGATTACA AAAATACTAA AAATGCCCAT ATTTTTTCCT
      481 CCTTATAAAA TTAGTATAAT TATAGCACGA CCTCTGATAA ATATGAACAT GATGAGTGAT
      541 CGTTAAATTT ATACTGCAAT CGGATGCGAT TATTGAATAA AAGATATGAG AGATTTATCT
      601 AATTTCTTTT TTCTTGTAAA AAAAGAAAGT TCTTAAAGGT TTTATAGTTT TGGTCGTAGA
      661 GCACACGGTT TAACGACTTA ATTACGAAGT AAATAAGTCT AGTGTGTTAG ACTTTATGAA
      721 ATCTATATAC GTTTATATAT ATTTATTATC CGGAGGTGTA GCATGTCTCA TTCAATTTTG
      781 AGGGTTGCCA GAGTTAAAGG ATCGGGTCAC GCGTAGGACG CGTCGAGTAG GGTAATGATA
      841 TAGATGCCGT CCTAGCGGCA nnnnnnnnnn nnnnnnnnnn GTTCCGCAGC CACACGCCGT
      901 GTGAAGCTGG TAGACCGGGG ACTTATCATC CAACCTGTTA CTCGGTACCA AATTCCAGAA
      961 AAGAGGCCTC CCGAAAGGGG GGCCTTTTTT CGTTTTGGTC CTGATAACTT GTGAGTAACA
     1021 TAGAATAACT TATGCATATC TGCAAACAGG TTATGCACAT GTTGAAAACC TTGTGTCAGT
     1081 GTGGTAAAGT CACTTATCCA CAAATCCACA GGCCCTATTA CTATTATTAC TATCTTTTAA
     1141 TTAATTAATA TAAATATATA AGCGAGGGTA TGAAAGCTGT CACCGGATGT GCTTTCCGGT
     1201 CTGATGAGTC CGTGAGGACG AAACAGCCTC TACAAATAAT TTTGTTTAAG AATTCATTAA
     1261 AGAGGAGAAA GGTACCATGG AAAAAAAGGA ATTTCGTGTT TTGATAAAAT ACTGTTTTCT
     1321 GAAGGGAAAA AATACAGTGG AAGCAAAAAC TTGGCTTGAT AATGAGTTTC CGGACTCTGC
     1381 CCCAGGGAAA TCAACAATAA TTGATTGGTA TGCAAAATTC AAGCGTGGTG AAATGAGCAC
     1441 GGAGGACGGT GAACGCAGTG GACGCCCGAA AGAGGTGGTT ACCGACGAAA ACATCAAAAA
     1501 AATCCACAAA ATGATTTTGA ATGACCGTAA AATGAAGTTG ATCGAGATAG CAGAGGCCTT
     1561 AAAGATATCA AAGGAACGTG TTGGTCATAT CATTCATCAA TATTTGGATA TGCGGAAGCT
     1621 CTGTGCGAAA TGGGTGCCGC GCGAGCTCAC ATTTGACCAA AAACAACGAC GTGTTGATGA
     1681 TTCTAAGCGG TGTTTGCAGC TGTTAACTCG TAATACACCC GAGTTTTTCC GTCGATATGT
     1741 GACAATGGAT GAAACATGGC TCCATCACTA CACTCCTGAG TCCAATCGAC AGTCGGCTGA
     1801 GTGGACAGCG ACCGGTGAAC CGTCTCCGAA GCGTGGAAAG ACTCAAAAGT CCGCTGGCAA
     1861 AGTAATGGCC TCTGTTTTTT GGGATGCGCA TGGAATAATT TTTATCGATT ATCTTGAGAA
     1921 GGGAAAAACC ATCAACAGTG ACTATTATAT GGCGTTATTG GAGCGTTTGA AGGTCGAAAT
     1981 CGCGGCAAAA CGGCCCCACA TGAAGAAGAA AAAAGTGTTG TTCCACCAAG ACAACGCACC
     2041 GTGCCACAAG TCATTGAGAA CGATGGCAAA AATTCATGAA TTGGGCTTCG AATTGCTTCC
     2101 CCACCCGCCG TATTCTCCAG ATCTGGCCCC CAGCGACTTT TTCTTGTTCT CAGACCTCAA
     2161 AAGGATGCTC GCAGGGAAAA AATTTGGCTG CAATGAAGAG GTGATCGCCG AAACTGAGGC
     2221 CTATTTTGAG GCAAAACCGA AGGAGTACTA CCAAAATGGT ATCAAAAAAT TGGAAGGTCG
     2281 TTATAATCGT TGTATCGCTC TTGAAGGGAA CTATGTTGAA TAAGCTTGGA ATCTCCTTCT
     2341 CGCCTCTTTC GCTGAACACG AAAGCGAATC CGTTCAGCAC ACACTTTACG ATATGGCGCA
     2401 AAAAGTCCTC GGCTGCGTGC CGGAAGTGAA AGACATCCAC CTCACCATGC CCAACAAGCA
     2461 TTGCCTGCTC GTGGACCTGT CCCGCTTCGG TCAGGACAAT CCCAACGACT TTTCCGCTGC
     2521 ATAACCCTGC TTCGGGGTCA TTATAGCGAT TTTTTCGGTA TATCCATCCT TTTTCGCACG
     2581 ATATACAGGA TTTTGCCAAA GGGTTCGTGT AGACTTTCCT TGGTGTATCC AACGGCGTCA
     2641 GCCGGGCAGG ATAGGTGAAG TAGGCCCACC CGCGAGCGGG TGTTCCTTCT TCACTGTCCC
     2701 TTATTCGCAC CTGGCGGTGC TCAACGGGAA TCCTGCTCTG CGAGGCTGGC CGTACTCCTT
     2761 CGGAGACGAG ACGAGACAGC CTGAGAATGG ATGCGAGTAA TGATACAACA ATAGCGTGCT
     2821 GTTCGCACGC TAAGGTCAGG CGGAATGGCA CTTCCTTATT CCAGATGCGT GCGGATTATG
     2881 CATGACTGGC CGTCGTTTTA CAACGTCGTG ACTGGGAAAA CCCTGGCGCT TGTGGTGGAT
     2941 CACAGTTATT GGAGACTTCC TTGGCCGTAC GATGGGTTTT GTTTCAGGTA TCTGGCACTT
     3001 TTCGGGGAAA TGTGCGCGGA ACCCCTATTT GTTTATTTTT CTAAATACAT TCAAATATGT
     3061 ATCCGCTCAT GAGACAATAA CCCTGATAAA TGCTTCAATA ATATTGAAAA AGGAAGAGTA
     3121 TGAGTATTCA ACATTTCCGT GTCGCCCTTA TTCCCTTTTT TGCGGCATTT TGCCTTCCTG
     3181 TTTTTGCTCA CCCAGAAACG CTGGTGAAAG TAAAAGATGC TGAAGATCAG TTGGGTGCAC
     3241 GAGTGGGTTA CATCGAACTG GATCTCAACA GCGGTAAGAT CCTTGAGAGT TTTCGCCCCG
     3301 AAGAACGTTT TCCAATGATG AGCACTTTTA AAGTTCTGCT ATGTGGCGCG GTATTATCCC
     3361 GTATTGACGC CGGGCAAGAG CAACTCGGTC GCCGCATACA CTATTCTCAG AATGACTTGG
     3421 TTGAGTACTC ACCAGTCACA GAAAAGCATC TTACGGATGG CATGACAGTA AGAGAATTAT
     3481 GCAGTGCTGC CATAACCATG AGTGATAACA CTGCGGCCAA CTTACTTCTG ACAACGATCG
     3541 GAGGACCGAA GGAGCTAACC GCTTTTTTGC ACAACATGGG GGATCATGTA ACTCGCCTTG
     3601 ATCGTTGGGA ACCGGAGCTG AATGAAGCCA TACCAAACGA CGAGCGTGAC ACCACGATGC
     3661 CTGTAGCAAT GGCAACAACG TTGCGCAAAC TATTAACTGG CGAACTACTT ACTCTAGCTT
     3721 CCCGGCAACA ATTAATAGAC TGGATGGAGG CGGATAAAGT TGCAGGACCA CTTCTGCGCT
     3781 CGGCCCTTCC GGCTGGCTGG TTTATTGCTG ATAAATCTGG AGCCGGTGAG CGTGGCTCTC
     3841 GCGGTATCAT TGCAGCACTG GGGCCAGATG GTAAGCCCTC CCGTATCGTA GTTATCTACA
     3901 CGACGGGGAG TCAGGCAACT ATGGATGAAC GAAATAGACA GATCGCTGAG ATAGGTGCCT
     3961 CACTGATTAA GCATTGGTAA CTGTCAGACC AAGTTTACTC ATATATACTT TAGATTGATT
     4021 TAAAACTTCA TTTTTAATTT AAAAGGATCT AGGTGAAGAT CCTTGAATTG CCATTATCAA
     4081 CAAGTTTGTA CAAAAAAGCA GGCTCCGAAT TGGTATCACG AGGACGATTT GAAGCCCCCT
     4141 ACCCATTTAC GCTGACTTGA CGGGACGGCG GCTTTGTTGA ATAGAGCGTC AGACCCCGTA
     4201 GAAAAGATCA AAGGATCTTC GGCCGGCCGG CGCGCCGATC TGAAGATCAG CAGTTCAACC
     4261 TGTTGATAGT ACGTACTAAG CTCTCATGTT TCACGTACTA AGCTCTCATG TTTAACGTAC
     4321 TAAGCTCTCA TGTTTAACGA ACTAAACCCT CATGGCTAAC GTACTAAGCT CTCATGGCTA
     4381 ACGTACTAAG CTCTCATGTT TCACGTACTA AGCTCTCATG TTTGAACAAT AAAATTAATA
     4441 TAAATCAGCA ACTTAAATAG CCTCTAAGGT TTTAAGTTTT ATAAGAAAAA AAAGAATATA
     4501 TAAGGCTTTT AAAGCCTTTA AGGTTTAACG GTTGTGGACA ACAAGCCAGG GATGTAACGC
     4561 ACTGAGAAGC CCTTAGAGCC TCTCAAAGCA ATTTTGAGTG ACACAGGAAC ACTTAACGGC
     4621 TGACATGGGG CGCGCCCAGC TGTAACGCCA GCAACGCGGC CTTTTTACGG TTCCTGGCCT
     4681 TTTGCTGGCC TTTTGCTCAC ATGTTCTTTC CAGCGACATA TGCCATACGC CGAACTGAAC
     4741 TCCACCTAAT GTCTTGGAGA TTGTCGGATA GCGCGGAATA GGATTGTGCC CTCTGAGCGG
     4801 ATAACAATTT CACACAGGAA ACAGCTATGA CCATGACACA TGCATCCACC ATCGCAGACT
     4861 TATCATCACT GAGCCTCCAC CTAGCCTATA CAACAATAGC GTGCGTGGTT AGCACGCTAG
     4921 GTGGAAGGGC TCGGAGTTGT GGTAATCTAT GTATCCTGGG GTTAGCGTAA CAGGTTGGAT
     4981 GATAAGTCCC CGGTCTAGCC GACTGCGCAA AAGACATAAT CGATTCACAA AAAATAGGCA
     5041 CACGAAAAAC AAGTTAAGGG ATGCAGTTTA TGCATCCCTT AACAAGCTTA CTTATTAAAT
     5101 AATTTATAGC TATTGAAAAG AGATAAGAAT TGTTCAAAGC TAATATTGTT TAAATCGTCA
     5161 ATTCCTGCAT GTTTTAAGGA ATTGTTAAAT TGATTTTTTG TAAATATTTT CTTGTATTCT
     5221 TTGTTAACCC ATTTCATAAC GAAATAATTA TACTTTTGTT TATCTTTGTG TGATATTCTT
     5281 GATTTTTTTC TACTTAATCT GATAAGTGAG CTATTCACTT TAGGTTTAGG ATGAAAATAT
     5341 TCTCTTGGAA CCATACTTAA TATAGAAATA TCAACTTCTG CCATTAAAAG TAATGCCAAT
     5401 GAGCGTTTTG TATTTAATAA TCTTTTAGCA AACCCGTATT CCACGATTAA ATAAATCTCA
     5461 TTAGCTATAC TA
//
