# Supplementary material for: A genetic platform for a biocementation bacterium
Source: bioRxiv preprint, doi:10.64898/2025.12.05.692644, version 1 (2025-12-06)
Supplement: Plasmid Sequences [file 692644_file03.zip › Sporosarcina Plasmid Vectors/Transposon plasmids/pGLU_479.gb]

LOCUS       pGLU_479                5708 bp ds-DNA     circular     30-APR-2025
DEFINITION  .
FEATURES             Location/Qualifiers
     CDS             1..1431
                     /label="Tn5.002"
                     /ApEinfo_revcolor="#ffef86"
                     /ApEinfo_fwdcolor="#ffef86"
     prokaryote t... 1436..1616
                     /label="TAmarelleT9"
                     /ApEinfo_revcolor="#f58a5e"
                     /ApEinfo_fwdcolor="#f58a5e"
     miscellaneous   1617..1862
                     /label="oriT"
                     /ApEinfo_revcolor="#84b0dc"
                     /ApEinfo_fwdcolor="#84b0dc"
     miscellaneous   complement(1871..1910)
                     /label="UNS1"
                     /ApEinfo_revcolor="#9eafd2"
                     /ApEinfo_fwdcolor="#9eafd2"
     prokaryote t... complement(1911..1940)
                     /label="L2U5H11"
                     /ApEinfo_revcolor="#f8d3a9"
                     /ApEinfo_fwdcolor="#f8d3a9"
     primer_bind     complement(1993..2009)
                     /label="M13 fwd"
                     /ApEinfo_revcolor="#d59687"
                     /ApEinfo_fwdcolor="#d59687"
     primer_bind     complement(1993..2010)
                     /label="M13-fwd"
                     /ApEinfo_revcolor="#85dae9"
                     /ApEinfo_fwdcolor="#85dae9"
     promoter        2123..2227
                     /label="Pamp"
                     /ApEinfo_revcolor="#faac61"
                     /ApEinfo_fwdcolor="#faac61"
     CDS             2228..3088
                     /label="AmpR"
                     /ApEinfo_revcolor="#f58a5e"
                     /ApEinfo_fwdcolor="#f58a5e"
     misc_feature    3189..3209
                     /label="Gateway recomb1"
                     /ApEinfo_revcolor="#f58a5e"
                     /ApEinfo_fwdcolor="#f58a5e"
     misc_recomb     3189..3209
                     /label="attB1"
                     /ApEinfo_revcolor="#c7b0e3"
                     /ApEinfo_fwdcolor="#c7b0e3"
     ORI             complement(3345..3733)
                     /label="R6K ORI"
                     /ApEinfo_revcolor="#f58a5e"
                     /ApEinfo_fwdcolor="#f58a5e"
     primer_bind     3923..3939
                     /label="M13 rev"
                     /ApEinfo_revcolor="#c7b0e3"
                     /ApEinfo_fwdcolor="#c7b0e3"
     primer_bind     3923..3943
                     /label="M13-rev"
                     /ApEinfo_revcolor="#85dae9"
                     /ApEinfo_fwdcolor="#85dae9"
     prokaryote p... complement(3996..4027)
                     /label="L2U8H11"
                     /ApEinfo_revcolor="#75c6a9"
                     /ApEinfo_fwdcolor="#75c6a9"
     miscellaneous   complement(4028..4067)
                     /label="UNSX"
                     /ApEinfo_revcolor="#9eafd2"
                     /ApEinfo_fwdcolor="#9eafd2"
     miscellaneous   4076..4094
                     /label="Tn5_LE"
                     /ApEinfo_revcolor="#faac61"
                     /ApEinfo_fwdcolor="#faac61"
     miscellaneous   complement(4076..4094)
                     /label="Tn5_RE"
                     /ApEinfo_revcolor="#faac61"
                     /ApEinfo_fwdcolor="#faac61"
     prokaryote t... complement(4095..4180)
                     /label="TermC"
                     /ApEinfo_revcolor="#f8d3a9"
                     /ApEinfo_fwdcolor="#f8d3a9"
     misc_feature    complement(4185..4919)
                     /label="ermC"
                     /ApEinfo_revcolor="#faac61"
                     /ApEinfo_fwdcolor="#faac61"
     prokaryote p... complement(4921..5372)
                     /label="PermC"
                     /ApEinfo_revcolor="#faac61"
                     /ApEinfo_fwdcolor="#faac61"
     RBS             complement(5042..5052)
                     /label="bsRBS"
                     /ApEinfo_revcolor="#b7e6d7"
                     /ApEinfo_fwdcolor="#b7e6d7"
     Primer site     5373..5402
                     /label="F-skpp-asm-15-mer-2x"
                     /ApEinfo_revcolor="#f58a5e"
                     /ApEinfo_fwdcolor="#f58a5e"
     misc_feature    5373..5402
                     /label="F primer binding"
                     /ApEinfo_revcolor="#d6b295"
                     /ApEinfo_fwdcolor="#d6b295"
     Barcode         5407..5426
                     /label="BC.0007"
                     /ApEinfo_revcolor="#c6c9d1"
                     /ApEinfo_fwdcolor="#c6c9d1"
     Barcode         5407..5426
                     /label=">skpp-7-F sk20mer-15228"
                     /ApEinfo_revcolor="#faac61"
                     /ApEinfo_fwdcolor="#faac61"
     Primer site     5450..5479
                     /label="R-skpp-asm-15-mer-2x"
                     /ApEinfo_revcolor="#f58a5e"
                     /ApEinfo_fwdcolor="#f58a5e"
     misc_feature    complement(5450..5479)
                     /label="R primer binding"
                     /ApEinfo_revcolor="#d6b295"
                     /ApEinfo_fwdcolor="#d6b295"
     miscellaneous   5480..5498
                     /label="Tn5_RE"
                     /ApEinfo_revcolor="#faac61"
                     /ApEinfo_fwdcolor="#faac61"
     miscellaneous   complement(5480..5498)
                     /label="Tn5_LE"
                     /ApEinfo_revcolor="#faac61"
                     /ApEinfo_fwdcolor="#faac61"
     terminator      5499..5559
                     /label="L3S2P21"
                     /ApEinfo_revcolor="#c6c9d1"
                     /ApEinfo_fwdcolor="#c6c9d1"
     Promoter        5560..5708
                     /label="p16320"
                     /ApEinfo_revcolor="#b1ff67"
                     /ApEinfo_fwdcolor="#b1ff67"
ORIGIN
        1 ATGATTACAT CAGCATTACA TCGTGCAGCA GATTGGGCAA AATCAGTTTT TTCATCAGCA
       61 GCATTAGGTG ATCCACGTCG TACAGCACGT TTAGTTAATG TTGCAGCACA ATTAGCAAAA
      121 TATTCAGGTA AATCAATTAC AATTTCATCA GAAGGTTCAA AAGCAATGCA AGAAGGTGCA
      181 TATCGTTTTA TTCGTAATCC AAATGTTTCA GCAGAAGCAA TTCGTAAAGC AGGTGCAATG
      241 CAAACAGTTA AATTAGCACA AGAATTTCCA GAATTATTAG CAATTGAAGA TACAACATCA
      301 TTATCATATC GTCATCAAGT TGCAGAAGAA TTAGGTAAAT TAGGTTCAAT TCAAGATAAA
      361 TCACGTGGTT GGTGGGTTCA TTCAGTTTTA TTATTAGAAG CAACAACATT TCGTACAGTT
      421 GGTTTATTAC ATCAAGAATG GTGGATGCGT CCAGATGATC CAGCAGATGC AGATGAAAAA
      481 GAATCAGGTA AATGGTTAGC AGCAGCAGCA ACATCACGTT TACGTATGGG TTCAATGATG
      541 TCAAATGTTA TTGCAGTTTG TGATCGTGAA GCAGATATTC ATGCATATTT ACAAGATAAA
      601 TTAGCACATA ATGAACGTTT TGTTGTTCGT TCAAAACATC CACGTAAAGA TGTTGAATCA
      661 GGTTTATATT TATATGATCA TTTAAAAAAT CAACCAGAAT TAGGTGGTTA TCAAATTTCA
      721 ATTCCACAAA AAGGTGTTGT TGATAAACGT GGTAAACGTA AAAATCGTCC AGCACGTAAA
      781 GCATCATTAT CATTACGTTC AGGTCGTATT ACATTAAAAC AAGGTAATAT TACATTAAAT
      841 GCAGTTTTAG CAGAAGAAAT TAATCCACCA AAAGGTGAAA CACCATTAAA ATGGTTATTA
      901 TTAACATCAG AACCAGTTGA ATCATTAGCA CAAGCATTAC GTGTTATTGA TATTTATACA
      961 CATCGTTGGC GTATTGAAGA ATTTCATAAA GCATGGAAAA CAGGTGCAGG TGCAGAACGT
     1021 CAACGTATGG AAGAACCAGA TAATTTAGAA CGTATGGTTT CAATTTTATC ATTTGTTGCA
     1081 GTTCGTTTAT TACAATTACG TGAATCATTT ACACCACCAC AAGCATTACG TGCACAAGGT
     1141 TTATTAAAAG AAGCAGAACA TGTTGAATCA CAATCAGCAG AAACAGTTTT AACACCAGAT
     1201 GAATGTCAAT TATTAGGTTA TTTAGATAAA GGTAAACGTA AACGTAAAGA AAAAGCAGGT
     1261 TCATTACAAT GGGCATATAT GGCAATTGCA CGTTTAGGTG GTTTTATGGA TTCAAAACGT
     1321 ACAGGTATTG CATCATGGGG TGCATTATGG GAAGGTTGGG AAGCATTACA ATCAAAATTA
     1381 GATGGTTTTT TAGCAGCAAA AGATTTAATG GCACAAGGTA TTAAAATTTA AGCTTGGAAT
     1441 CTCCTTCTCG CCTCTTTCGC TGAACACGAA AGCGAATCCG TTCAGCACAC ACTTTACGAT
     1501 ATGGCGCAAA AAGTCCTCGG CTGCGTGCCG GAAGTGAAAG ACATCCACCT CACCATGCCC
     1561 AACAAGCATT GCCTGCTCGT GGACCTGTCC CGCTTCGGTC AGGACAATCC CAACGACTTT
     1621 TCCGCTGCAT AACCCTGCTT CGGGGTCATT ATAGCGATTT TTTCGGTATA TCCATCCTTT
     1681 TTCGCACGAT ATACAGGATT TTGCCAAAGG GTTCGTGTAG ACTTTCCTTG GTGTATCCAA
     1741 CGGCGTCAGC CGGGCAGGAT AGGTGAAGTA GGCCCACCCG CGAGCGGGTG TTCCTTCTTC
     1801 ACTGTCCCTT ATTCGCACCT GGCGGTGCTC AACGGGAATC CTGCTCTGCG AGGCTGGCCG
     1861 TACTCCTTCG GAGACGAGAC GAGACAGCCT GAGAATGGAT GCGAGTAATG ATACAACAAT
     1921 AGCGTGCTGT TCGCACGCTA AGGTCAGGCG GAATGGCACT TCCTTATTCC AGATGCGTGC
     1981 GGATTATGCA TGACTGGCCG TCGTTTTACA ACGTCGTGAC TGGGAAAACC CTGGCGCTTG
     2041 TGGTGGATCA CAGTTATTGG AGACTTCCTT GGCCGTACGA TGGGTTTTGT TTCAGGTATC
     2101 TGGCACTTTT CGGGGAAATG TGCGCGGAAC CCCTATTTGT TTATTTTTCT AAATACATTC
     2161 AAATATGTAT CCGCTCATGA GACAATAACC CTGATAAATG CTTCAATAAT ATTGAAAAAG
     2221 GAAGAGTATG AGTATTCAAC ATTTCCGTGT CGCCCTTATT CCCTTTTTTG CGGCATTTTG
     2281 CCTTCCTGTT TTTGCTCACC CAGAAACGCT GGTGAAAGTA AAAGATGCTG AAGATCAGTT
     2341 GGGTGCACGA GTGGGTTACA TCGAACTGGA TCTCAACAGC GGTAAGATCC TTGAGAGTTT
     2401 TCGCCCCGAA GAACGTTTTC CAATGATGAG CACTTTTAAA GTTCTGCTAT GTGGCGCGGT
     2461 ATTATCCCGT ATTGACGCCG GGCAAGAGCA ACTCGGTCGC CGCATACACT ATTCTCAGAA
     2521 TGACTTGGTT GAGTACTCAC CAGTCACAGA AAAGCATCTT ACGGATGGCA TGACAGTAAG
     2581 AGAATTATGC AGTGCTGCCA TAACCATGAG TGATAACACT GCGGCCAACT TACTTCTGAC
     2641 AACGATCGGA GGACCGAAGG AGCTAACCGC TTTTTTGCAC AACATGGGGG ATCATGTAAC
     2701 TCGCCTTGAT CGTTGGGAAC CGGAGCTGAA TGAAGCCATA CCAAACGACG AGCGTGACAC
     2761 CACGATGCCT GTAGCAATGG CAACAACGTT GCGCAAACTA TTAACTGGCG AACTACTTAC
     2821 TCTAGCTTCC CGGCAACAAT TAATAGACTG GATGGAGGCG GATAAAGTTG CAGGACCACT
     2881 TCTGCGCTCG GCCCTTCCGG CTGGCTGGTT TATTGCTGAT AAATCTGGAG CCGGTGAGCG
     2941 TGGCTCTCGC GGTATCATTG CAGCACTGGG GCCAGATGGT AAGCCCTCCC GTATCGTAGT
     3001 TATCTACACG ACGGGGAGTC AGGCAACTAT GGATGAACGA AATAGACAGA TCGCTGAGAT
     3061 AGGTGCCTCA CTGATTAAGC ATTGGTAACT GTCAGACCAA GTTTACTCAT ATATACTTTA
     3121 GATTGATTTA AAACTTCATT TTTAATTTAA AAGGATCTAG GTGAAGATCC TTGAATTGCC
     3181 ATTATCAACA AGTTTGTACA AAAAAGCAGG CTCCGAATTG GTATCACGAG GACGATTTGA
     3241 AGCCCCCTAC CCATTTACGC TGACTTGACG GGACGGCGGC TTTGTTGAAT AGAGCGTCAG
     3301 ACCCCGTAGA AAAGATCAAA GGATCTTCGG CCGGCCGGCG CGCCGATCTG AAGATCAGCA
     3361 GTTCAACCTG TTGATAGTAC GTACTAAGCT CTCATGTTTC ACGTACTAAG CTCTCATGTT
     3421 TAACGTACTA AGCTCTCATG TTTAACGAAC TAAACCCTCA TGGCTAACGT ACTAAGCTCT
     3481 CATGGCTAAC GTACTAAGCT CTCATGTTTC ACGTACTAAG CTCTCATGTT TGAACAATAA
     3541 AATTAATATA AATCAGCAAC TTAAATAGCC TCTAAGGTTT TAAGTTTTAT AAGAAAAAAA
     3601 AGAATATATA AGGCTTTTAA AGCCTTTAAG GTTTAACGGT TGTGGACAAC AAGCCAGGGA
     3661 TGTAACGCAC TGAGAAGCCC TTAGAGCCTC TCAAAGCAAT TTTGAGTGAC ACAGGAACAC
     3721 TTAACGGCTG ACATGGGGCG CGCCCAGCTG TAACGCCAGC AACGCGGCCT TTTTACGGTT
     3781 CCTGGCCTTT TGCTGGCCTT TTGCTCACAT GTTCTTTCCA GCGACATATG CCATACGCCG
     3841 AACTGAACTC CACCTAATGT CTTGGAGATT GTCGGATAGC GCGGAATAGG ATTGTGCCCT
     3901 CTGAGCGGAT AACAATTTCA CACAGGAAAC AGCTATGACC ATGACACATG CATCCACCAT
     3961 CGCAGACTTA TCATCACTGA GCCTCCACCT AGCCTATACA ACAATAGCGT GCGTGGTTAG
     4021 CACGCTAGGT GGAAGGGCTC GGAGTTGTGG TAATCTATGT ATCCTGGGGT TAGCGCTGTC
     4081 TCTTATACAC ATCTGCCGAC TGCGCAAAAG ACATAATCGA TTCACAAAAA ATAGGCACAC
     4141 GAAAAACAAG TTAAGGGATG CAGTTTATGC ATCCCTTAAC AAGCTTACTT ATTAAATAAT
     4201 TTATAGCTAT TGAAAAGAGA TAAGAATTGT TCAAAGCTAA TATTGTTTAA ATCGTCAATT
     4261 CCTGCATGTT TTAAGGAATT GTTAAATTGA TTTTTTGTAA ATATTTTCTT GTATTCTTTG
     4321 TTAACCCATT TCATAACGAA ATAATTATAC TTTTGTTTAT CTTTGTGTGA TATTCTTGAT
     4381 TTTTTTCTAC TTAATCTGAT AAGTGAGCTA TTCACTTTAG GTTTAGGATG AAAATATTCT
     4441 CTTGGAACCA TACTTAATAT AGAAATATCA ACTTCTGCCA TTAAAAGTAA TGCCAATGAG
     4501 CGTTTTGTAT TTAATAATCT TTTAGCAAAC CCGTATTCCA CGATTAAATA AATCTCATTA
     4561 GCTATACTAT CAAAAACAAT TTTGCGTATT ATATCCGTAC TTATGTTATA AGGTATATTA
     4621 CCATATATTT TATAGGATTG GTTTTTAGGA AATTTAAACT GCAATATATC CTTGTTTAAA
     4681 ACTTGGAAAT TATCGTGATC AACAAGTTTA TTTTCTGTAG TTTTGCATAA TTTATGGTCT
     4741 ATTTCAATGG CAGTTACGAA ATTACACCTC TTTACTAATT CAAGGGTAAA ATGGCCTTTT
     4801 CCTGAGCCGA TTTCAAAGAT ATTATCATGT TCATTTAATC TTATGTTTGT CATAATCTTG
     4861 TCGATATTAT GCTTAGAAGT AATAAAGTTT TGACTGTGTT TTATATTTTT CTCGTTCATT
     4921 TATAACCCTC TTTAATTTGG TTATATGAAT TTTGCTTATT AACGATTCAT TATAACCACT
     4981 TATTTTTTGT TTGGTTGATA ATGAACTGTG CTGATTACAA AAATACTAAA AATGCCCATA
     5041 TTTTTTCCTC CTTATAAAAT TAGTATAATT ATAGCACGAC CTCTGATAAA TATGAACATG
     5101 ATGAGTGATC GTTAAATTTA TACTGCAATC GGATGCGATT ATTGAATAAA AGATATGAGA
     5161 GATTTATCTA ATTTCTTTTT TCTTGTAAAA AAAGAAAGTT CTTAAAGGTT TTATAGTTTT
     5221 GGTCGTAGAG CACACGGTTT AACGACTTAA TTACGAAGTA AATAAGTCTA GTGTGTTAGA
     5281 CTTTATGAAA TCTATATACG TTTATATATA TTTATTATCC GGAGGTGTAG CATGTCTCAT
     5341 TCAATTTTGA GGGTTGCCAG AGTTAAAGGA TCGGGTCACG CGTAGGACGC GTCGAGTAGG
     5401 GTAATGGTAC ATGAAACGAT GGACGGGCAn nnnnnnnnnn nnnnnnnnnG TTCCGCAGCC
     5461 ACACGCCGTG TGAAGCTGGA GATGTGTATA AGAGACAGCT CGGTACCAAA TTCCAGAAAA
     5521 GAGGCCTCCC GAAAGGGGGG CCTTTTTTCG TTTTGGTCCT AGGACAATTA CCTGCCTAGT
     5581 CAGGGGATTT GAACGAGTGC AATTGCCTGC TTAGTCAGGT AATTTGGATG GAAAAATTCA
     5641 GCAAGGGTAC AACTTGCATA ATCGGACCTA TCAAAGAATA GGCAAAAAAC ATTTAGGAGG
     5701 AAATCATA
//
