# Supplementary material for: A genetic platform for a biocementation bacterium
Source: bioRxiv preprint, doi:10.64898/2025.12.05.692644, version 1 (2025-12-06)
Supplement: Plasmid Sequences [file 692644_file03.zip › Sporosarcina Plasmid Vectors/Transposon plasmids/pGLU_385.gb]

LOCUS       pGLU_385                6045 bp ds-DNA     circular     11-APR-2025
DEFINITION  .
FEATURES             Location/Qualifiers
     prokaryote p... complement(352..803)
                     /label="PermC"
                     /ApEinfo_revcolor="#faac61"
                     /ApEinfo_fwdcolor="#faac61"
     primer          complement(773..832)
                     /label="oLO.225"
                     /note="sequence: CCCTACTCGACGCGTCCTACGCGTGACCCGATCCTTTAACTCTGGCAACCCTCAAAATTG"
                     /ApEinfo_revcolor="#85dae9"
                     /ApEinfo_fwdcolor="#85dae9"
     misc_feature    804..833
                     /label="F primer binding"
                     /ApEinfo_revcolor="#c7b0e3"
                     /ApEinfo_fwdcolor="#c7b0e3"
     primer          833..880
                     /label="oLO.228"
                     /note="sequence: TAATGTTGGTCATGTGCTTTTCGTTGCATGAAGAGCGAAAGTGAAACG"
                     /ApEinfo_revcolor="#85dae9"
                     /ApEinfo_fwdcolor="#85dae9"
     Barcode         838..857
                     /label="BC.0003"
                     /ApEinfo_revcolor="#c6c9d1"
                     /ApEinfo_fwdcolor="#c6c9d1"
     prokaryote p... 869..998
                     /label="BBa_J72163 GlpT Promoter"
                     /ApEinfo_revcolor="#75c6a9"
                     /ApEinfo_fwdcolor="#75c6a9"
     RBS             999..1034
                     /label="sfGFP Ribosome Binding Site"
                     /ApEinfo_revcolor="#b7e6d7"
                     /ApEinfo_fwdcolor="#b7e6d7"
     CDS             1035..1751
                     /label="sfGFP"
                     /ApEinfo_revcolor="#ffef86"
                     /ApEinfo_fwdcolor="#ffef86"
     prokaryote t... 1752..1841
                     /label="ECK120029600"
                     /ApEinfo_revcolor="#f8d3a9"
                     /ApEinfo_fwdcolor="#f8d3a9"
     CDS             1850..2896
                     /label="Himar.004"
                     /ApEinfo_revcolor="#ffef86"
                     /ApEinfo_fwdcolor="#ffef86"
     prokaryote t... 2901..3081
                     /label="TAmarelleT9"
                     /ApEinfo_revcolor="#f58a5e"
                     /ApEinfo_fwdcolor="#f58a5e"
     miscellaneous   3082..3327
                     /label="oriT"
                     /ApEinfo_revcolor="#84b0dc"
                     /ApEinfo_fwdcolor="#84b0dc"
     miscellaneous   complement(3336..3375)
                     /label="UNS1"
                     /ApEinfo_revcolor="#9eafd2"
                     /ApEinfo_fwdcolor="#9eafd2"
     prokaryote t... complement(3376..3405)
                     /label="L2U5H11"
                     /ApEinfo_revcolor="#f8d3a9"
                     /ApEinfo_fwdcolor="#f8d3a9"
     primer_bind     complement(3458..3474)
                     /label="M13 fwd"
                     /ApEinfo_revcolor="#d59687"
                     /ApEinfo_fwdcolor="#d59687"
     promoter        3588..3692
                     /label="Pamp"
                     /ApEinfo_revcolor="#faac61"
                     /ApEinfo_fwdcolor="#faac61"
     CDS             3693..4553
                     /label="AmpR"
                     /ApEinfo_revcolor="#f58a5e"
                     /ApEinfo_fwdcolor="#f58a5e"
     ORI             complement(4810..5198)
                     /label="R6K ORI"
                     /ApEinfo_revcolor="#f58a5e"
                     /ApEinfo_fwdcolor="#f58a5e"
     primer_bind     5388..5404
                     /label="M13 rev"
                     /ApEinfo_revcolor="#c7b0e3"
                     /ApEinfo_fwdcolor="#c7b0e3"
     prokaryote p... complement(5461..5492)
                     /label="L2U8H11"
                     /ApEinfo_revcolor="#75c6a9"
                     /ApEinfo_fwdcolor="#75c6a9"
     miscellaneous   complement(5493..5532)
                     /label="UNSX"
                     /ApEinfo_revcolor="#9eafd2"
                     /ApEinfo_fwdcolor="#9eafd2"
     miscellaneous   complement(5541..5570)
                     /label="Himar_RE"
                     /ApEinfo_revcolor="#c6c9d1"
                     /ApEinfo_fwdcolor="#c6c9d1"
     prokaryote t... complement(5571..5656)
                     /label="TermC"
                     /ApEinfo_revcolor="#f8d3a9"
                     /ApEinfo_fwdcolor="#f8d3a9"
     CDS             complement(5661..350)
                     /label="ermC"
                     /ApEinfo_revcolor="#ffef86"
                     /ApEinfo_fwdcolor="#ffef86"
ORIGIN
        1 TCAAAAACAA TTTTGCGTAT TATATCCGTA CTTATGTTAT AAGGTATATT ACCATATATT
       61 TTATAGGATT GGTTTTTAGG AAATTTAAAC TGCAATATAT CCTTGTTTAA AACTTGGAAA
      121 TTATCGTGAT CAACAAGTTT ATTTTCTGTA GTTTTGCATA ATTTATGGTC TATTTCAATG
      181 GCAGTTACGA AATTACACCT CTTTACTAAT TCAAGGGTAA AATGGCCTTT TCCTGAGCCG
      241 ATTTCAAAGA TATTATCATG TTCATTTAAT CTTATGTTTG TCATAATCTT GTCGATATTA
      301 TGCTTAGAAG TAATAAAGTT TTGACTGTGT TTTATATTTT TCTCGTTCAT TTATAACCCT
      361 CTTTAATTTG GTTATATGAA TTTTGCTTAT TAACGATTCA TTATAACCAC TTATTTTTTG
      421 TTTGGTTGAT AATGAACTGT GCTGATTACA AAAATACTAA AAATGCCCAT ATTTTTTCCT
      481 CCTTATAAAA TTAGTATAAT TATAGCACGA CCTCTGATAA ATATGAACAT GATGAGTGAT
      541 CGTTAAATTT ATACTGCAAT CGGATGCGAT TATTGAATAA AAGATATGAG AGATTTATCT
      601 AATTTCTTTT TTCTTGTAAA AAAAGAAAGT TCTTAAAGGT TTTATAGTTT TGGTCGTAGA
      661 GCACACGGTT TAACGACTTA ATTACGAAGT AAATAAGTCT AGTGTGTTAG ACTTTATGAA
      721 ATCTATATAC GTTTATATAT ATTTATTATC CGGAGGTGTA GCATGTCTCA TTCAATTTTG
      781 AGGGTTGCCA GAGTTAAAGG ATCGGGTCAC GCGTAGGACG CGTCGAGTAG GGTAATGTTG
      841 GTCATGTGCT TTTCGTTGCA TGAAGAGCGA AAGTGAAACG TGATTTCATG CGTCATTTTG
      901 AACATTTTGT AAATCTTATT TAATAATGTG TGCGGCAATT CACATTTAAT TTATGAATGT
      961 TTTCTTAACA TCGCGGCAAC TCAAGAAACG GCAGGTTCGG ATCTTAGCTA CTAGAGAAAG
     1021 AGGAGAAATA CTAGATGCGT AAAGGCGAAG AACTGTTCAC TGGTGTCGTC CCTATTCTGG
     1081 TGGAACTGGA TGGTGATGTC AACGGTCATA AGTTTTCCGT GCGTGGCGAG GGTGAAGGTG
     1141 ACGCAACTAA TGGTAAACTG ACGCTGAAGT TCATCTGTAC TACTGGTAAA CTGCCGGTTC
     1201 CTTGGCCGAC TCTGGTAACG ACGCTGACTT ATGGTGTTCA GTGCTTTGCT CGTTATCCGG
     1261 ACCATATGAA GCAGCATGAC TTCTTCAAGT CCGCCATGCC GGAAGGCTAT GTGCAGGAAC
     1321 GCACGATTTC CTTTAAGGAT GACGGCACGT ACAAAACGCG TGCGGAAGTG AAATTTGAAG
     1381 GCGATACCCT GGTAAACCGC ATTGAGCTGA AAGGCATTGA CTTTAAAGAG GACGGCAATA
     1441 TCCTGGGCCA TAAGCTGGAA TACAATTTTA ACAGCCACAA TGTTTACATC ACCGCCGATA
     1501 AACAAAAAAA TGGCATTAAA GCGAATTTTA AAATTCGCCA CAACGTGGAG GATGGCAGCG
     1561 TGCAGCTGGC TGATCACTAC CAGCAAAACA CTCCAATCGG TGATGGTCCT GTTCTGCTGC
     1621 CAGACAATCA CTATCTGAGC ACGCAAAGCG TTCTGTCTAA AGATCCGAAC GAGAAACGCG
     1681 ATCATATGGT TCTGCTGGAG TTCGTAACCG CAGCGGGCAT CACGCATGGT ATGGATGAAC
     1741 TGTACAAATG ATTCAGCCAA AAAACTTAAG ACCGCCGGTC TTGTCCACTA CCTTGCAGTA
     1801 ATGCGGTGGA CAGGATCGGC GGTTTTCTTT TCTCTTCTCA AGCTCTTCAA TGGAAAAAAA
     1861 GGAATTTCGT GTATTAATCA AATACTGTTT TTTGAAGGGC AAAAATACGG TAGAAGCGAA
     1921 AACTTGGCTA GATAATGAGT TTCCCGACTC GGCACCTGGG AAATCTACGA TCATCGATTG
     1981 GTATGCGAAA TTCAAGCGTG GTGAAATGTC GACCGAGGAC GGTGAAAGAT CTGGCAGACC
     2041 CAAAGAGGTA GTAACGGACG AAAACATCAA AAAAATCCAC AAAATGATCT TAAATGACCG
     2101 TAAAATGAAG TTAATCGAGA TCGCGGAGGC ACTTAAGATC TCTAAGGAAC GTGTAGGTCA
     2161 TATCATCCAT CAATATTTAG ATATGAGGAA GCTCTGTGCC AAATGGGTAC CCAGAGAGCT
     2221 CACGTTTGAC CAAAAACAAC GCCGTGTAGA TGATTCGAAG AGGTGTTTAC AGTTGCTTAC
     2281 TCGTAATACG CCTGAGTTTT TCCGTCGCTA TGTAACGATG GATGAAACGT GGCTCCATCA
     2341 CTACACTCCG GAGTCTAATC GCCAGTCGGC GGAGTGGACG GCCACGGGTG AACCCTCGCC
     2401 CAAGCGTGGC AAGACTCAAA AGTCTGCGGG TAAAGTGATG GCATCGGTAT TTTGGGATGC
     2461 CCATGGCATC ATCTTTATCG ATTATCTAGA GAAGGGCAAA ACGATCAACT CTGACTATTA
     2521 TATGGCCCTT TTAGAGCGTT TAAAGGTCGA AATCGCCGCG AAAAGGCCTC ACATGAAGAA
     2581 GAAAAAAGTA TTATTCCACC AAGACAACGC GCCCTGCCAC AAGTCTTTAC GAACCATGGC
     2641 GAAAATCCAT GAATTAGGTT TCGAATTACT ACCTCACCCC CCCTATTCGC CTGATTTGGC
     2701 ACCTTCGGAC TTTTTCTTAT TCTCTGACCT CAAACGGATG CTCGCGGGGA AAAAATTTGG
     2761 TTGCAATGAA GAGGTAATCG CAGAAACTGA GGCATATTTT GAGGCGAAAC CCAAGGAGTA
     2821 CTACCAAAAT GGTATCAAAA AATTAGAAGG TCGTTATAAT CGTTGTATCG CGCTAGAAGG
     2881 GAACTATGTA GAATAAGCTT GGAATCTCCT TCTCGCCTCT TTCGCTGAAC ACGAAAGCGA
     2941 ATCCGTTCAG CACACACTTT ACGATATGGC GCAAAAAGTC CTCGGCTGCG TGCCGGAAGT
     3001 GAAAGACATC CACCTCACCA TGCCCAACAA GCATTGCCTG CTCGTGGACC TGTCCCGCTT
     3061 CGGTCAGGAC AATCCCAACG ACTTTTCCGC TGCATAACCC TGCTTCGGGG TCATTATAGC
     3121 GATTTTTTCG GTATATCCAT CCTTTTTCGC ACGATATACA GGATTTTGCC AAAGGGTTCG
     3181 TGTAGACTTT CCTTGGTGTA TCCAACGGCG TCAGCCGGGC AGGATAGGTG AAGTAGGCCC
     3241 ACCCGCGAGC GGGTGTTCCT TCTTCACTGT CCCTTATTCG CACCTGGCGG TGCTCAACGG
     3301 GAATCCTGCT CTGCGAGGCT GGCCGTACTC CTTCGGAGAC GAGACGAGAC AGCCTGAGAA
     3361 TGGATGCGAG TAATGATACA ACAATAGCGT GCTGTTCGCA CGCTAAGGTC AGGCGGAATG
     3421 GCACTTCCTT ATTCCAGATG CGTGCGGATT ATGCATGACT GGCCGTCGTT TTACAACGTC
     3481 GTGACTGGGA AAACCCTGGC GCTTGTGGTG GATCACAGTT ATTGGAGACT TCCTTGGCCG
     3541 TACGATGGGT TTTGTTTCAG GTATCTGGCA CTTTTCGGGG AAATGTGCGC GGAACCCCTA
     3601 TTTGTTTATT TTTCTAAATA CATTCAAATA TGTATCCGCT CATGAGACAA TAACCCTGAT
     3661 AAATGCTTCA ATAATATTGA AAAAGGAAGA GTATGAGTAT TCAACATTTC CGTGTCGCCC
     3721 TTATTCCCTT TTTTGCGGCA TTTTGCCTTC CTGTTTTTGC TCACCCAGAA ACGCTGGTGA
     3781 AAGTAAAAGA TGCTGAAGAT CAGTTGGGTG CACGAGTGGG TTACATCGAA CTGGATCTCA
     3841 ACAGCGGTAA GATCCTTGAG AGTTTTCGCC CCGAAGAACG TTTTCCAATG ATGAGCACTT
     3901 TTAAAGTTCT GCTATGTGGC GCGGTATTAT CCCGTATTGA CGCCGGGCAA GAGCAACTCG
     3961 GTCGCCGCAT ACACTATTCT CAGAATGACT TGGTTGAGTA CTCACCAGTC ACAGAAAAGC
     4021 ATCTTACGGA TGGCATGACA GTAAGAGAAT TATGCAGTGC TGCCATAACC ATGAGTGATA
     4081 ACACTGCGGC CAACTTACTT CTGACAACGA TCGGAGGACC GAAGGAGCTA ACCGCTTTTT
     4141 TGCACAACAT GGGGGATCAT GTAACTCGCC TTGATCGTTG GGAACCGGAG CTGAATGAAG
     4201 CCATACCAAA CGACGAGCGT GACACCACGA TGCCTGTAGC AATGGCAACA ACGTTGCGCA
     4261 AACTATTAAC TGGCGAACTA CTTACTCTAG CTTCCCGGCA ACAATTAATA GACTGGATGG
     4321 AGGCGGATAA AGTTGCAGGA CCACTTCTGC GCTCGGCCCT TCCGGCTGGC TGGTTTATTG
     4381 CTGATAAATC TGGAGCCGGT GAGCGTGGCT CTCGCGGTAT CATTGCAGCA CTGGGGCCAG
     4441 ATGGTAAGCC CTCCCGTATC GTAGTTATCT ACACGACGGG GAGTCAGGCA ACTATGGATG
     4501 AACGAAATAG ACAGATCGCT GAGATAGGTG CCTCACTGAT TAAGCATTGG TAACTGTCAG
     4561 ACCAAGTTTA CTCATATATA CTTTAGATTG ATTTAAAACT TCATTTTTAA TTTAAAAGGA
     4621 TCTAGGTGAA GATCCTTGAA TTGCCATTAT CAACAAGTTT GTACAAAAAA GCAGGCTCCG
     4681 AATTGGTATC ACGAGGACGA TTTGAAGCCC CCTACCCATT TACGCTGACT TGACGGGACG
     4741 GCGGCTTTGT TGAATAGAGC GTCAGACCCC GTAGAAAAGA TCAAAGGATC TTCGGCCGGC
     4801 CGGCGCGCCG ATCTGAAGAT CAGCAGTTCA ACCTGTTGAT AGTACGTACT AAGCTCTCAT
     4861 GTTTCACGTA CTAAGCTCTC ATGTTTAACG TACTAAGCTC TCATGTTTAA CGAACTAAAC
     4921 CCTCATGGCT AACGTACTAA GCTCTCATGG CTAACGTACT AAGCTCTCAT GTTTCACGTA
     4981 CTAAGCTCTC ATGTTTGAAC AATAAAATTA ATATAAATCA GCAACTTAAA TAGCCTCTAA
     5041 GGTTTTAAGT TTTATAAGAA AAAAAAGAAT ATATAAGGCT TTTAAAGCCT TTAAGGTTTA
     5101 ACGGTTGTGG ACAACAAGCC AGGGATGTAA CGCACTGAGA AGCCCTTAGA GCCTCTCAAA
     5161 GCAATTTTGA GTGACACAGG AACACTTAAC GGCTGACATG GGGCGCGCCC AGCTGTAACG
     5221 CCAGCAACGC GGCCTTTTTA CGGTTCCTGG CCTTTTGCTG GCCTTTTGCT CACATGTTCT
     5281 TTCCAGCGAC ATATGCCATA CGCCGAACTG AACTCCACCT AATGTCTTGG AGATTGTCGG
     5341 ATAGCGCGGA ATAGGATTGT GCCCTCTGAG CGGATAACAA TTTCACACAG GAAACAGCTA
     5401 TGACCATGAC ACATGCATCC ACCATCGCAG ACTTATCATC ACTGAGCCTC CACCTAGCCT
     5461 ATACAACAAT AGCGTGCGTG GTTAGCACGC TAGGTGGAAG GGCTCGGAGT TGTGGTAATC
     5521 TATGTATCCT GGGGTTAGCG TAACAGGTTG GATGATAAGT CCCCGGTCTA GCCGACTGCG
     5581 CAAAAGACAT AATCGATTCA CAAAAAATAG GCACACGAAA AACAAGTTAA GGGATGCAGT
     5641 TTATGCATCC CTTAACAAGC TTACTTATTA AATAATTTAT AGCTATTGAA AAGAGATAAG
     5701 AATTGTTCAA AGCTAATATT GTTTAAATCG TCAATTCCTG CATGTTTTAA GGAATTGTTA
     5761 AATTGATTTT TTGTAAATAT TTTCTTGTAT TCTTTGTTAA CCCATTTCAT AACGAAATAA
     5821 TTATACTTTT GTTTATCTTT GTGTGATATT CTTGATTTTT TTCTACTTAA TCTGATAAGT
     5881 GAGCTATTCA CTTTAGGTTT AGGATGAAAA TATTCTCTTG GAACCATACT TAATATAGAA
     5941 ATATCAACTT CTGCCATTAA AAGTAATGCC AATGAGCGTT TTGTATTTAA TAATCTTTTA
     6001 GCAAACCCGT ATTCCACGAT TAAATAAATC TCATTAGCTA TACTA
//
