# Supplementary material for: A genetic platform for a biocementation bacterium
Source: bioRxiv preprint, doi:10.64898/2025.12.05.692644, version 1 (2025-12-06)
Supplement: Plasmid Sequences [file 692644_file03.zip › Sporosarcina Plasmid Vectors/Transposon plasmids/pGLU_469.gb]

LOCUS       pGLU_469                5708 bp ds-DNA     circular     30-APR-2025
DEFINITION  .
FEATURES             Location/Qualifiers
     CDS             1..1431
                     /label="Tn5_TnpA"
                     /ApEinfo_revcolor="#f58a5e"
                     /ApEinfo_fwdcolor="#f58a5e"
     prokaryote t... 1436..1616
                     /label="TAmarelleT9"
                     /ApEinfo_revcolor="#f58a5e"
                     /ApEinfo_fwdcolor="#f58a5e"
     miscellaneous   1617..1862
                     /label="oriT"
                     /ApEinfo_revcolor="#84b0dc"
                     /ApEinfo_fwdcolor="#84b0dc"
     miscellaneous   complement(1871..1910)
                     /label="UNS1"
                     /ApEinfo_revcolor="#9eafd2"
                     /ApEinfo_fwdcolor="#9eafd2"
     prokaryote t... complement(1911..1940)
                     /label="L2U5H11"
                     /ApEinfo_revcolor="#f8d3a9"
                     /ApEinfo_fwdcolor="#f8d3a9"
     primer_bind     complement(1993..2009)
                     /label="M13 fwd"
                     /ApEinfo_revcolor="#d59687"
                     /ApEinfo_fwdcolor="#d59687"
     primer_bind     complement(1993..2010)
                     /label="M13-fwd"
                     /ApEinfo_revcolor="#85dae9"
                     /ApEinfo_fwdcolor="#85dae9"
     promoter        2123..2227
                     /label="Pamp"
                     /ApEinfo_revcolor="#faac61"
                     /ApEinfo_fwdcolor="#faac61"
     CDS             2228..3088
                     /label="AmpR"
                     /ApEinfo_revcolor="#f58a5e"
                     /ApEinfo_fwdcolor="#f58a5e"
     misc_recomb     3189..3209
                     /label="attB1"
                     /ApEinfo_revcolor="#c7b0e3"
                     /ApEinfo_fwdcolor="#c7b0e3"
     misc_feature    3189..3209
                     /label="Gateway recomb1"
                     /ApEinfo_revcolor="#f58a5e"
                     /ApEinfo_fwdcolor="#f58a5e"
     ORI             complement(3345..3733)
                     /label="R6K ORI"
                     /ApEinfo_revcolor="#f58a5e"
                     /ApEinfo_fwdcolor="#f58a5e"
     primer_bind     3923..3939
                     /label="M13 rev"
                     /ApEinfo_revcolor="#c7b0e3"
                     /ApEinfo_fwdcolor="#c7b0e3"
     primer_bind     3923..3943
                     /label="M13-rev"
                     /ApEinfo_revcolor="#85dae9"
                     /ApEinfo_fwdcolor="#85dae9"
     prokaryote p... complement(3996..4027)
                     /label="L2U8H11"
                     /ApEinfo_revcolor="#75c6a9"
                     /ApEinfo_fwdcolor="#75c6a9"
     miscellaneous   complement(4028..4067)
                     /label="UNSX"
                     /ApEinfo_revcolor="#9eafd2"
                     /ApEinfo_fwdcolor="#9eafd2"
     miscellaneous   4076..4094
                     /label="Tn5_LE"
                     /ApEinfo_revcolor="#faac61"
                     /ApEinfo_fwdcolor="#faac61"
     miscellaneous   complement(4076..4094)
                     /label="Tn5_RE"
                     /ApEinfo_revcolor="#faac61"
                     /ApEinfo_fwdcolor="#faac61"
     prokaryote t... complement(4095..4180)
                     /label="TermC"
                     /ApEinfo_revcolor="#f8d3a9"
                     /ApEinfo_fwdcolor="#f8d3a9"
     misc_feature    complement(4185..4919)
                     /label="ermC"
                     /ApEinfo_revcolor="#faac61"
                     /ApEinfo_fwdcolor="#faac61"
     prokaryote p... complement(4921..5372)
                     /label="PermC"
                     /ApEinfo_revcolor="#faac61"
                     /ApEinfo_fwdcolor="#faac61"
     RBS             complement(5042..5052)
                     /label="bsRBS"
                     /ApEinfo_revcolor="#b7e6d7"
                     /ApEinfo_fwdcolor="#b7e6d7"
     misc_feature    5373..5402
                     /label="F primer binding"
                     /ApEinfo_revcolor="#d6b295"
                     /ApEinfo_fwdcolor="#d6b295"
     Primer site     5373..5402
                     /label="F-skpp-asm-15-mer-2x"
                     /ApEinfo_revcolor="#f58a5e"
                     /ApEinfo_fwdcolor="#f58a5e"
     Barcode         5407..5426
                     /label="BC.0006"
                     /ApEinfo_revcolor="#c6c9d1"
                     /ApEinfo_fwdcolor="#c6c9d1"
     Barcode         5407..5426
                     /label=">skpp-6-F sk20mer-46145"
                     /ApEinfo_revcolor="#faac61"
                     /ApEinfo_fwdcolor="#faac61"
     Primer site     5450..5479
                     /label="R-skpp-asm-15-mer-2x"
                     /ApEinfo_revcolor="#f58a5e"
                     /ApEinfo_fwdcolor="#f58a5e"
     misc_feature    complement(5450..5479)
                     /label="R primer binding"
                     /ApEinfo_revcolor="#d6b295"
                     /ApEinfo_fwdcolor="#d6b295"
     miscellaneous   5480..5498
                     /label="Tn5_RE"
                     /ApEinfo_revcolor="#faac61"
                     /ApEinfo_fwdcolor="#faac61"
     miscellaneous   complement(5480..5498)
                     /label="Tn5_LE"
                     /ApEinfo_revcolor="#faac61"
                     /ApEinfo_fwdcolor="#faac61"
     terminator      5499..5559
                     /label="L3S2P21"
                     /ApEinfo_revcolor="#c6c9d1"
                     /ApEinfo_fwdcolor="#c6c9d1"
     Promoter        5560..5708
                     /label="p16320"
                     /ApEinfo_revcolor="#b1ff67"
                     /ApEinfo_fwdcolor="#b1ff67"
ORIGIN
        1 ATGATTACCA GTGCACTGCA TCGTGCGGCG GATTGGGCGA AAAGCGTGTT TTCTAGTGCT
       61 GCGCTGGGTG ATCCGCGTCG TACCGCGCGT CTGGTGAATG TTGCGGCGCA ACTGGCCAAA
      121 TATAGCGGCA AAAGCATTAC CATTAGCAGC GAAGGCAGCA AAGCCATGCA GGAAGGCGCG
      181 TATCGTTTTA TTCGTAATCC GAACGTGAGC GCGGAAGCGA TTCGTAAAGC GGGTGCCATG
      241 CAGACCGTGA AACTGGCCCA GGAATTTCCG GAACTGCTGG CAATTGAAGA TACCACCTCT
      301 CTGAGCTATC GTCATCAGGT GGCGGAAGAA CTGGGCAAAC TGGGTAGCAT TCAGGATAAA
      361 AGCCGTGGTT GGTGGGTGCA TAGCGTGCTG CTGCTGGAAG CGACCACCTT TCGTACCGTG
      421 GGCCTGCTGC ATCAAGAATG GTGGATGCGT CCGGATGATC CGGCGGATGC GGATGAAAAA
      481 GAAAGCGGCA AATGGCTGGC CGCTGCTGCA ACTTCGCGTC TGAGAATGGG CAGCATGATG
      541 AGCAACGTGA TTGCGGTGTG CGATCGTGAA GCGGATATTC ATGCGTATCT GCAAGATAAA
      601 CTGGCCCATA ACGAACGTTT TGTGGTGCGT AGCAAACATC CGCGTAAAGA TGTGGAAAGC
      661 GGCCTGTATC TGTATGATCA CCTGAAAAAC CAGCCGGAAC TGGGCGGCTA TCAGATTAGC
      721 ATTCCGCAGA AAGGCGTGGT GGATAAACGT GGCAAACGTA AAAACCGTCC GGCGCGTAAA
      781 GCGAGCCTGA GCCTGCGTAG CGGCCGTATT ACCCTGAAAC AGGGCAACAT TACCCTGAAC
      841 GCGGTGCTGG CCGAAGAAAT TAATCCGCCG AAAGGCGAAA CCCCGCTGAA ATGGCTGCTG
      901 CTGACCAGCG AGCCGGTGGA AAGTCTGGCC CAAGCGCTGC GTGTGATTGA TATTTATACC
      961 CATCGTTGGC GCATTGAAGA ATTTCACAAA GCGTGGAAAA CGGGTGCGGG TGCGGAACGT
     1021 CAGCGTATGG AAGAACCGGA TAACCTGGAA CGTATGGTGA GCATTCTGAG CTTTGTGGCG
     1081 GTGCGTCTGC TGCAACTGCG TGAATCTTTT ACTCCGCCGC AAGCACTGCG TGCGCAGGGC
     1141 CTGCTGAAAG AAGCGGAACA CGTTGAAAGC CAGAGCGCGG AAACCGTGCT GACCCCGGAT
     1201 GAATGCCAAC TGCTGGGCTA TCTGGATAAA GGCAAACGCA AACGCAAAGA AAAAGCGGGC
     1261 AGCCTGCAAT GGGCGTATAT GGCGATTGCG CGTCTGGGCG GCTTTATGGA TAGCAAACGT
     1321 ACCGGCATTG CGAGCTGGGG TGCGCTGTGG GAAGGTTGGG AAGCGCTGCA AAGCAAACTG
     1381 GATGGCTTTC TGGCCGCGAA AGACCTGATG GCGCAGGGCA TTAAAATCTA AGCTTGGAAT
     1441 CTCCTTCTCG CCTCTTTCGC TGAACACGAA AGCGAATCCG TTCAGCACAC ACTTTACGAT
     1501 ATGGCGCAAA AAGTCCTCGG CTGCGTGCCG GAAGTGAAAG ACATCCACCT CACCATGCCC
     1561 AACAAGCATT GCCTGCTCGT GGACCTGTCC CGCTTCGGTC AGGACAATCC CAACGACTTT
     1621 TCCGCTGCAT AACCCTGCTT CGGGGTCATT ATAGCGATTT TTTCGGTATA TCCATCCTTT
     1681 TTCGCACGAT ATACAGGATT TTGCCAAAGG GTTCGTGTAG ACTTTCCTTG GTGTATCCAA
     1741 CGGCGTCAGC CGGGCAGGAT AGGTGAAGTA GGCCCACCCG CGAGCGGGTG TTCCTTCTTC
     1801 ACTGTCCCTT ATTCGCACCT GGCGGTGCTC AACGGGAATC CTGCTCTGCG AGGCTGGCCG
     1861 TACTCCTTCG GAGACGAGAC GAGACAGCCT GAGAATGGAT GCGAGTAATG ATACAACAAT
     1921 AGCGTGCTGT TCGCACGCTA AGGTCAGGCG GAATGGCACT TCCTTATTCC AGATGCGTGC
     1981 GGATTATGCA TGACTGGCCG TCGTTTTACA ACGTCGTGAC TGGGAAAACC CTGGCGCTTG
     2041 TGGTGGATCA CAGTTATTGG AGACTTCCTT GGCCGTACGA TGGGTTTTGT TTCAGGTATC
     2101 TGGCACTTTT CGGGGAAATG TGCGCGGAAC CCCTATTTGT TTATTTTTCT AAATACATTC
     2161 AAATATGTAT CCGCTCATGA GACAATAACC CTGATAAATG CTTCAATAAT ATTGAAAAAG
     2221 GAAGAGTATG AGTATTCAAC ATTTCCGTGT CGCCCTTATT CCCTTTTTTG CGGCATTTTG
     2281 CCTTCCTGTT TTTGCTCACC CAGAAACGCT GGTGAAAGTA AAAGATGCTG AAGATCAGTT
     2341 GGGTGCACGA GTGGGTTACA TCGAACTGGA TCTCAACAGC GGTAAGATCC TTGAGAGTTT
     2401 TCGCCCCGAA GAACGTTTTC CAATGATGAG CACTTTTAAA GTTCTGCTAT GTGGCGCGGT
     2461 ATTATCCCGT ATTGACGCCG GGCAAGAGCA ACTCGGTCGC CGCATACACT ATTCTCAGAA
     2521 TGACTTGGTT GAGTACTCAC CAGTCACAGA AAAGCATCTT ACGGATGGCA TGACAGTAAG
     2581 AGAATTATGC AGTGCTGCCA TAACCATGAG TGATAACACT GCGGCCAACT TACTTCTGAC
     2641 AACGATCGGA GGACCGAAGG AGCTAACCGC TTTTTTGCAC AACATGGGGG ATCATGTAAC
     2701 TCGCCTTGAT CGTTGGGAAC CGGAGCTGAA TGAAGCCATA CCAAACGACG AGCGTGACAC
     2761 CACGATGCCT GTAGCAATGG CAACAACGTT GCGCAAACTA TTAACTGGCG AACTACTTAC
     2821 TCTAGCTTCC CGGCAACAAT TAATAGACTG GATGGAGGCG GATAAAGTTG CAGGACCACT
     2881 TCTGCGCTCG GCCCTTCCGG CTGGCTGGTT TATTGCTGAT AAATCTGGAG CCGGTGAGCG
     2941 TGGCTCTCGC GGTATCATTG CAGCACTGGG GCCAGATGGT AAGCCCTCCC GTATCGTAGT
     3001 TATCTACACG ACGGGGAGTC AGGCAACTAT GGATGAACGA AATAGACAGA TCGCTGAGAT
     3061 AGGTGCCTCA CTGATTAAGC ATTGGTAACT GTCAGACCAA GTTTACTCAT ATATACTTTA
     3121 GATTGATTTA AAACTTCATT TTTAATTTAA AAGGATCTAG GTGAAGATCC TTGAATTGCC
     3181 ATTATCAACA AGTTTGTACA AAAAAGCAGG CTCCGAATTG GTATCACGAG GACGATTTGA
     3241 AGCCCCCTAC CCATTTACGC TGACTTGACG GGACGGCGGC TTTGTTGAAT AGAGCGTCAG
     3301 ACCCCGTAGA AAAGATCAAA GGATCTTCGG CCGGCCGGCG CGCCGATCTG AAGATCAGCA
     3361 GTTCAACCTG TTGATAGTAC GTACTAAGCT CTCATGTTTC ACGTACTAAG CTCTCATGTT
     3421 TAACGTACTA AGCTCTCATG TTTAACGAAC TAAACCCTCA TGGCTAACGT ACTAAGCTCT
     3481 CATGGCTAAC GTACTAAGCT CTCATGTTTC ACGTACTAAG CTCTCATGTT TGAACAATAA
     3541 AATTAATATA AATCAGCAAC TTAAATAGCC TCTAAGGTTT TAAGTTTTAT AAGAAAAAAA
     3601 AGAATATATA AGGCTTTTAA AGCCTTTAAG GTTTAACGGT TGTGGACAAC AAGCCAGGGA
     3661 TGTAACGCAC TGAGAAGCCC TTAGAGCCTC TCAAAGCAAT TTTGAGTGAC ACAGGAACAC
     3721 TTAACGGCTG ACATGGGGCG CGCCCAGCTG TAACGCCAGC AACGCGGCCT TTTTACGGTT
     3781 CCTGGCCTTT TGCTGGCCTT TTGCTCACAT GTTCTTTCCA GCGACATATG CCATACGCCG
     3841 AACTGAACTC CACCTAATGT CTTGGAGATT GTCGGATAGC GCGGAATAGG ATTGTGCCCT
     3901 CTGAGCGGAT AACAATTTCA CACAGGAAAC AGCTATGACC ATGACACATG CATCCACCAT
     3961 CGCAGACTTA TCATCACTGA GCCTCCACCT AGCCTATACA ACAATAGCGT GCGTGGTTAG
     4021 CACGCTAGGT GGAAGGGCTC GGAGTTGTGG TAATCTATGT ATCCTGGGGT TAGCGCTGTC
     4081 TCTTATACAC ATCTGCCGAC TGCGCAAAAG ACATAATCGA TTCACAAAAA ATAGGCACAC
     4141 GAAAAACAAG TTAAGGGATG CAGTTTATGC ATCCCTTAAC AAGCTTACTT ATTAAATAAT
     4201 TTATAGCTAT TGAAAAGAGA TAAGAATTGT TCAAAGCTAA TATTGTTTAA ATCGTCAATT
     4261 CCTGCATGTT TTAAGGAATT GTTAAATTGA TTTTTTGTAA ATATTTTCTT GTATTCTTTG
     4321 TTAACCCATT TCATAACGAA ATAATTATAC TTTTGTTTAT CTTTGTGTGA TATTCTTGAT
     4381 TTTTTTCTAC TTAATCTGAT AAGTGAGCTA TTCACTTTAG GTTTAGGATG AAAATATTCT
     4441 CTTGGAACCA TACTTAATAT AGAAATATCA ACTTCTGCCA TTAAAAGTAA TGCCAATGAG
     4501 CGTTTTGTAT TTAATAATCT TTTAGCAAAC CCGTATTCCA CGATTAAATA AATCTCATTA
     4561 GCTATACTAT CAAAAACAAT TTTGCGTATT ATATCCGTAC TTATGTTATA AGGTATATTA
     4621 CCATATATTT TATAGGATTG GTTTTTAGGA AATTTAAACT GCAATATATC CTTGTTTAAA
     4681 ACTTGGAAAT TATCGTGATC AACAAGTTTA TTTTCTGTAG TTTTGCATAA TTTATGGTCT
     4741 ATTTCAATGG CAGTTACGAA ATTACACCTC TTTACTAATT CAAGGGTAAA ATGGCCTTTT
     4801 CCTGAGCCGA TTTCAAAGAT ATTATCATGT TCATTTAATC TTATGTTTGT CATAATCTTG
     4861 TCGATATTAT GCTTAGAAGT AATAAAGTTT TGACTGTGTT TTATATTTTT CTCGTTCATT
     4921 TATAACCCTC TTTAATTTGG TTATATGAAT TTTGCTTATT AACGATTCAT TATAACCACT
     4981 TATTTTTTGT TTGGTTGATA ATGAACTGTG CTGATTACAA AAATACTAAA AATGCCCATA
     5041 TTTTTTCCTC CTTATAAAAT TAGTATAATT ATAGCACGAC CTCTGATAAA TATGAACATG
     5101 ATGAGTGATC GTTAAATTTA TACTGCAATC GGATGCGATT ATTGAATAAA AGATATGAGA
     5161 GATTTATCTA ATTTCTTTTT TCTTGTAAAA AAAGAAAGTT CTTAAAGGTT TTATAGTTTT
     5221 GGTCGTAGAG CACACGGTTT AACGACTTAA TTACGAAGTA AATAAGTCTA GTGTGTTAGA
     5281 CTTTATGAAA TCTATATACG TTTATATATA TTTATTATCC GGAGGTGTAG CATGTCTCAT
     5341 TCAATTTTGA GGGTTGCCAG AGTTAAAGGA TCGGGTCACG CGTAGGACGC GTCGAGTAGG
     5401 GTAATGCATG TTTAGGAACG CTACCGGCAn nnnnnnnnnn nnnnnnnnnG TTCCGCAGCC
     5461 ACACGCCGTG TGAAGCTGGA GATGTGTATA AGAGACAGCT CGGTACCAAA TTCCAGAAAA
     5521 GAGGCCTCCC GAAAGGGGGG CCTTTTTTCG TTTTGGTCCT AGGACAATTA CCTGCCTAGT
     5581 CAGGGGATTT GAACGAGTGC AATTGCCTGC TTAGTCAGGT AATTTGGATG GAAAAATTCA
     5641 GCAAGGGTAC AACTTGCATA ATCGGACCTA TCAAAGAATA GGCAAAAAAC ATTTAGGAGG
     5701 AAATCATA
//
