# Supplementary material for: A genetic platform for a biocementation bacterium
Source: bioRxiv preprint, doi:10.64898/2025.12.05.692644, version 1 (2025-12-06)
Supplement: Plasmid Sequences [file 692644_file03.zip › Sporosarcina Plasmid Vectors/Transposon plasmids/pGLU_438.gb]

LOCUS       pGLU_438                5472 bp ds-DNA     circular     30-APR-2025
DEFINITION  .
FEATURES             Location/Qualifiers
     prokaryote p... complement(352..803)
                     /label="PermC"
                     /ApEinfo_revcolor="#faac61"
                     /ApEinfo_fwdcolor="#faac61"
     RBS             complement(473..483)
                     /label="bsRBS"
                     /ApEinfo_revcolor="#b7e6d7"
                     /ApEinfo_fwdcolor="#b7e6d7"
     Primer site     804..833
                     /label="F-skpp-asm-15-mer-2x"
                     /ApEinfo_revcolor="#f58a5e"
                     /ApEinfo_fwdcolor="#f58a5e"
     misc_feature    804..833
                     /label="F primer binding"
                     /ApEinfo_revcolor="#d6b295"
                     /ApEinfo_fwdcolor="#d6b295"
     Barcode         838..857
                     /label="BC.0002"
                     /ApEinfo_revcolor="#c6c9d1"
                     /ApEinfo_fwdcolor="#c6c9d1"
     Barcode         838..857
                     /label=">skpp-2-F sk20mer-22142"
                     /ApEinfo_revcolor="#faac61"
                     /ApEinfo_fwdcolor="#faac61"
     Primer site     881..910
                     /label="R-skpp-asm-15-mer-2x"
                     /ApEinfo_revcolor="#f58a5e"
                     /ApEinfo_fwdcolor="#f58a5e"
     misc_feature    complement(881..910)
                     /label="R primer binding"
                     /ApEinfo_revcolor="#d6b295"
                     /ApEinfo_fwdcolor="#d6b295"
     miscellaneous   911..940
                     /label="Himar_RE"
                     /ApEinfo_revcolor="#faac61"
                     /ApEinfo_fwdcolor="#faac61"
     miscellaneous   complement(911..940)
                     /label="Himar_LE"
                     /ApEinfo_revcolor="#faac61"
                     /ApEinfo_fwdcolor="#faac61"
     terminator      941..1001
                     /label="L3S2P21"
                     /ApEinfo_revcolor="#c6c9d1"
                     /ApEinfo_fwdcolor="#c6c9d1"
     Promoter        1002..1174
                     /label="p02768"
                     /ApEinfo_revcolor="#b1ff67"
                     /ApEinfo_fwdcolor="#b1ff67"
     misc_feature    1175..1249
                     /label="RiboJ"
                     /ApEinfo_revcolor="#c7b0e3"
                     /ApEinfo_fwdcolor="#c7b0e3"
     RBS             1259..1270
                     /label="strong bacterial ribosome binding site (Elowitz and Leibler, 2000)"
                     /ApEinfo_revcolor="#d6b295"
                     /ApEinfo_fwdcolor="#d6b295"
     CDS             1277..2323
                     /label="Himar.003"
                     /ApEinfo_revcolor="#ffef86"
                     /ApEinfo_fwdcolor="#ffef86"
     prokaryote t... 2328..2508
                     /label="TAmarelleT9"
                     /ApEinfo_revcolor="#f58a5e"
                     /ApEinfo_fwdcolor="#f58a5e"
     miscellaneous   2509..2754
                     /label="oriT"
                     /ApEinfo_revcolor="#84b0dc"
                     /ApEinfo_fwdcolor="#84b0dc"
     miscellaneous   complement(2763..2802)
                     /label="UNS1"
                     /ApEinfo_revcolor="#9eafd2"
                     /ApEinfo_fwdcolor="#9eafd2"
     prokaryote t... complement(2803..2832)
                     /label="L2U5H11"
                     /ApEinfo_revcolor="#f8d3a9"
                     /ApEinfo_fwdcolor="#f8d3a9"
     primer_bind     complement(2885..2901)
                     /label="M13 fwd"
                     /ApEinfo_revcolor="#d59687"
                     /ApEinfo_fwdcolor="#d59687"
     primer_bind     complement(2885..2902)
                     /label="M13-fwd"
                     /ApEinfo_revcolor="#85dae9"
                     /ApEinfo_fwdcolor="#85dae9"
     promoter        3015..3119
                     /label="Pamp"
                     /ApEinfo_revcolor="#faac61"
                     /ApEinfo_fwdcolor="#faac61"
     CDS             3120..3980
                     /label="AmpR"
                     /ApEinfo_revcolor="#f58a5e"
                     /ApEinfo_fwdcolor="#f58a5e"
     misc_feature    4081..4101
                     /label="Gateway recomb1"
                     /ApEinfo_revcolor="#f58a5e"
                     /ApEinfo_fwdcolor="#f58a5e"
     misc_recomb     4081..4101
                     /label="attB1"
                     /ApEinfo_revcolor="#c7b0e3"
                     /ApEinfo_fwdcolor="#c7b0e3"
     ORI             complement(4237..4625)
                     /label="R6K ORI"
                     /ApEinfo_revcolor="#f58a5e"
                     /ApEinfo_fwdcolor="#f58a5e"
     primer_bind     4815..4831
                     /label="M13 rev"
                     /ApEinfo_revcolor="#c7b0e3"
                     /ApEinfo_fwdcolor="#c7b0e3"
     primer_bind     4815..4835
                     /label="M13-rev"
                     /ApEinfo_revcolor="#85dae9"
                     /ApEinfo_fwdcolor="#85dae9"
     prokaryote p... complement(4888..4919)
                     /label="L2U8H11"
                     /ApEinfo_revcolor="#75c6a9"
                     /ApEinfo_fwdcolor="#75c6a9"
     miscellaneous   complement(4920..4959)
                     /label="UNSX"
                     /ApEinfo_revcolor="#9eafd2"
                     /ApEinfo_fwdcolor="#9eafd2"
     miscellaneous   4968..4997
                     /label="Himar_LE"
                     /ApEinfo_revcolor="#faac61"
                     /ApEinfo_fwdcolor="#faac61"
     miscellaneous   complement(4968..4997)
                     /label="Himar_RE"
                     /ApEinfo_revcolor="#faac61"
                     /ApEinfo_fwdcolor="#faac61"
     prokaryote t... complement(4998..5083)
                     /label="TermC"
                     /ApEinfo_revcolor="#f8d3a9"
                     /ApEinfo_fwdcolor="#f8d3a9"
ORIGIN
        1 TCAAAAACAA TTTTGCGTAT TATATCCGTA CTTATGTTAT AAGGTATATT ACCATATATT
       61 TTATAGGATT GGTTTTTAGG AAATTTAAAC TGCAATATAT CCTTGTTTAA AACTTGGAAA
      121 TTATCGTGAT CAACAAGTTT ATTTTCTGTA GTTTTGCATA ATTTATGGTC TATTTCAATG
      181 GCAGTTACGA AATTACACCT CTTTACTAAT TCAAGGGTAA AATGGCCTTT TCCTGAGCCG
      241 ATTTCAAAGA TATTATCATG TTCATTTAAT CTTATGTTTG TCATAATCTT GTCGATATTA
      301 TGCTTAGAAG TAATAAAGTT TTGACTGTGT TTTATATTTT TCTCGTTCAT TTATAACCCT
      361 CTTTAATTTG GTTATATGAA TTTTGCTTAT TAACGATTCA TTATAACCAC TTATTTTTTG
      421 TTTGGTTGAT AATGAACTGT GCTGATTACA AAAATACTAA AAATGCCCAT ATTTTTTCCT
      481 CCTTATAAAA TTAGTATAAT TATAGCACGA CCTCTGATAA ATATGAACAT GATGAGTGAT
      541 CGTTAAATTT ATACTGCAAT CGGATGCGAT TATTGAATAA AAGATATGAG AGATTTATCT
      601 AATTTCTTTT TTCTTGTAAA AAAAGAAAGT TCTTAAAGGT TTTATAGTTT TGGTCGTAGA
      661 GCACACGGTT TAACGACTTA ATTACGAAGT AAATAAGTCT AGTGTGTTAG ACTTTATGAA
      721 ATCTATATAC GTTTATATAT ATTTATTATC CGGAGGTGTA GCATGTCTCA TTCAATTTTG
      781 AGGGTTGCCA GAGTTAAAGG ATCGGGTCAC GCGTAGGACG CGTCGAGTAG GGTAATGCCC
      841 TTTAATCAGA TGCGTCGGCA nnnnnnnnnn nnnnnnnnnn GTTCCGCAGC CACACGCCGT
      901 GTGAAGCTGG TAGACCGGGG ACTTATCATC CAACCTGTTA CTCGGTACCA AATTCCAGAA
      961 AAGAGGCCTC CCGAAAGGGG GGCCTTTTTT CGTTTTGGTC CTGATAACTT GTGAGTAACA
     1021 TAGAATAACT TATGCATATC TGCAAACAGG TTATGCACAT GTTGAAAACC TTGTGTCAGT
     1081 GTGGTAAAGT CACTTATCCA CAAATCCACA GGCCCTATTA CTATTATTAC TATCTTTTAA
     1141 TTAATTAATA TAAATATATA AGCGAGGGTA TGAAAGCTGT CACCGGATGT GCTTTCCGGT
     1201 CTGATGAGTC CGTGAGGACG AAACAGCCTC TACAAATAAT TTTGTTTAAG AATTCATTAA
     1261 AGAGGAGAAA GGTACCATGG AAAAAAAGGA ATTTCGTGTA CTAATAAAAT ACTGCTTTTT
     1321 AAAGGGGAAA AACACCGTTG AAGCTAAAAC TTGGCTAGAT AACGAGTTTC CAGACTCGGC
     1381 GCCGGGGAAA TCGACCATAA TTGATTGGTA TGCTAAATTC AAGCGTGGTG AAATGTCAAC
     1441 GGAGGACGGT GAACGTTCGG GGCGTCCAAA AGAGGTTGTA ACAGACGAAA ATATCAAAAA
     1501 AATCCACAAA ATGATTCTAA ACGACCGTAA AATGAAGCTA ATCGAGATAG CTGAGGCGCT
     1561 AAAGATATCG AAGGAACGTG TAGGTCATAT CATTCATCAG TATCTAGATA TGCGGAAGCT
     1621 ATGCGCAAAA TGGGTTCCAC GTGAGCTAAC CTTTGACCAG AAACAGAGGC GTGTAGATGA
     1681 TTCGAAGCGG TGCCTACAAT TACTAACTCG TAACACCCCC GAGTTTTTCC GTAGGTATGT
     1741 TACCATGGAT GAAACCTGGC TACATCACTA CACTCCCGAG TCGAACAGGC AATCGGCCGA
     1801 GTGGACCGCA ACAGGTGAAC CATCGCCAAA GCGTGGGAAG ACTCAGAAGT CGGCCGGTAA
     1861 AGTCATGGCG TCGGTATTTT GGGATGCACA TGGGATAATT TTTATCGATT ATCTAGAGAA
     1921 GGGGAAAACA ATCAATTCGG ACTATTATAT GGCACTACTA GAGCGTCTAA AGGTGGAAAT
     1981 CGCAGCTAAA CGGCCCCACA TGAAGAAGAA AAAAGTTCTA TTCCACCAGG ACAATGCTCC
     2041 ATGTCACAAG TCGCTAAGGA CGATGGCTAA AATTCATGAA CTAGGTTTCG AACTACTACC
     2101 CCACCCACCA TATTCGCCGG ATTTAGCGCC CTCAGACTTT TTCCTATTCT CGGACCTAAA
     2161 AAGGATGCTA GCTGGGAAAA AATTTGGTTG TAACGAAGAG GTTATCGCGG AAACTGAGGC
     2221 GTATTTTGAG GCTAAACCAA AGGAGTACTA CCAGAACGGT ATCAAAAAAC TAGAAGGTCG
     2281 TTATAACCGT TGCATCGCCC TAGAAGGGAA TTATGTAGAA TAAGCTTGGA ATCTCCTTCT
     2341 CGCCTCTTTC GCTGAACACG AAAGCGAATC CGTTCAGCAC ACACTTTACG ATATGGCGCA
     2401 AAAAGTCCTC GGCTGCGTGC CGGAAGTGAA AGACATCCAC CTCACCATGC CCAACAAGCA
     2461 TTGCCTGCTC GTGGACCTGT CCCGCTTCGG TCAGGACAAT CCCAACGACT TTTCCGCTGC
     2521 ATAACCCTGC TTCGGGGTCA TTATAGCGAT TTTTTCGGTA TATCCATCCT TTTTCGCACG
     2581 ATATACAGGA TTTTGCCAAA GGGTTCGTGT AGACTTTCCT TGGTGTATCC AACGGCGTCA
     2641 GCCGGGCAGG ATAGGTGAAG TAGGCCCACC CGCGAGCGGG TGTTCCTTCT TCACTGTCCC
     2701 TTATTCGCAC CTGGCGGTGC TCAACGGGAA TCCTGCTCTG CGAGGCTGGC CGTACTCCTT
     2761 CGGAGACGAG ACGAGACAGC CTGAGAATGG ATGCGAGTAA TGATACAACA ATAGCGTGCT
     2821 GTTCGCACGC TAAGGTCAGG CGGAATGGCA CTTCCTTATT CCAGATGCGT GCGGATTATG
     2881 CATGACTGGC CGTCGTTTTA CAACGTCGTG ACTGGGAAAA CCCTGGCGCT TGTGGTGGAT
     2941 CACAGTTATT GGAGACTTCC TTGGCCGTAC GATGGGTTTT GTTTCAGGTA TCTGGCACTT
     3001 TTCGGGGAAA TGTGCGCGGA ACCCCTATTT GTTTATTTTT CTAAATACAT TCAAATATGT
     3061 ATCCGCTCAT GAGACAATAA CCCTGATAAA TGCTTCAATA ATATTGAAAA AGGAAGAGTA
     3121 TGAGTATTCA ACATTTCCGT GTCGCCCTTA TTCCCTTTTT TGCGGCATTT TGCCTTCCTG
     3181 TTTTTGCTCA CCCAGAAACG CTGGTGAAAG TAAAAGATGC TGAAGATCAG TTGGGTGCAC
     3241 GAGTGGGTTA CATCGAACTG GATCTCAACA GCGGTAAGAT CCTTGAGAGT TTTCGCCCCG
     3301 AAGAACGTTT TCCAATGATG AGCACTTTTA AAGTTCTGCT ATGTGGCGCG GTATTATCCC
     3361 GTATTGACGC CGGGCAAGAG CAACTCGGTC GCCGCATACA CTATTCTCAG AATGACTTGG
     3421 TTGAGTACTC ACCAGTCACA GAAAAGCATC TTACGGATGG CATGACAGTA AGAGAATTAT
     3481 GCAGTGCTGC CATAACCATG AGTGATAACA CTGCGGCCAA CTTACTTCTG ACAACGATCG
     3541 GAGGACCGAA GGAGCTAACC GCTTTTTTGC ACAACATGGG GGATCATGTA ACTCGCCTTG
     3601 ATCGTTGGGA ACCGGAGCTG AATGAAGCCA TACCAAACGA CGAGCGTGAC ACCACGATGC
     3661 CTGTAGCAAT GGCAACAACG TTGCGCAAAC TATTAACTGG CGAACTACTT ACTCTAGCTT
     3721 CCCGGCAACA ATTAATAGAC TGGATGGAGG CGGATAAAGT TGCAGGACCA CTTCTGCGCT
     3781 CGGCCCTTCC GGCTGGCTGG TTTATTGCTG ATAAATCTGG AGCCGGTGAG CGTGGCTCTC
     3841 GCGGTATCAT TGCAGCACTG GGGCCAGATG GTAAGCCCTC CCGTATCGTA GTTATCTACA
     3901 CGACGGGGAG TCAGGCAACT ATGGATGAAC GAAATAGACA GATCGCTGAG ATAGGTGCCT
     3961 CACTGATTAA GCATTGGTAA CTGTCAGACC AAGTTTACTC ATATATACTT TAGATTGATT
     4021 TAAAACTTCA TTTTTAATTT AAAAGGATCT AGGTGAAGAT CCTTGAATTG CCATTATCAA
     4081 CAAGTTTGTA CAAAAAAGCA GGCTCCGAAT TGGTATCACG AGGACGATTT GAAGCCCCCT
     4141 ACCCATTTAC GCTGACTTGA CGGGACGGCG GCTTTGTTGA ATAGAGCGTC AGACCCCGTA
     4201 GAAAAGATCA AAGGATCTTC GGCCGGCCGG CGCGCCGATC TGAAGATCAG CAGTTCAACC
     4261 TGTTGATAGT ACGTACTAAG CTCTCATGTT TCACGTACTA AGCTCTCATG TTTAACGTAC
     4321 TAAGCTCTCA TGTTTAACGA ACTAAACCCT CATGGCTAAC GTACTAAGCT CTCATGGCTA
     4381 ACGTACTAAG CTCTCATGTT TCACGTACTA AGCTCTCATG TTTGAACAAT AAAATTAATA
     4441 TAAATCAGCA ACTTAAATAG CCTCTAAGGT TTTAAGTTTT ATAAGAAAAA AAAGAATATA
     4501 TAAGGCTTTT AAAGCCTTTA AGGTTTAACG GTTGTGGACA ACAAGCCAGG GATGTAACGC
     4561 ACTGAGAAGC CCTTAGAGCC TCTCAAAGCA ATTTTGAGTG ACACAGGAAC ACTTAACGGC
     4621 TGACATGGGG CGCGCCCAGC TGTAACGCCA GCAACGCGGC CTTTTTACGG TTCCTGGCCT
     4681 TTTGCTGGCC TTTTGCTCAC ATGTTCTTTC CAGCGACATA TGCCATACGC CGAACTGAAC
     4741 TCCACCTAAT GTCTTGGAGA TTGTCGGATA GCGCGGAATA GGATTGTGCC CTCTGAGCGG
     4801 ATAACAATTT CACACAGGAA ACAGCTATGA CCATGACACA TGCATCCACC ATCGCAGACT
     4861 TATCATCACT GAGCCTCCAC CTAGCCTATA CAACAATAGC GTGCGTGGTT AGCACGCTAG
     4921 GTGGAAGGGC TCGGAGTTGT GGTAATCTAT GTATCCTGGG GTTAGCGTAA CAGGTTGGAT
     4981 GATAAGTCCC CGGTCTAGCC GACTGCGCAA AAGACATAAT CGATTCACAA AAAATAGGCA
     5041 CACGAAAAAC AAGTTAAGGG ATGCAGTTTA TGCATCCCTT AACAAGCTTA CTTATTAAAT
     5101 AATTTATAGC TATTGAAAAG AGATAAGAAT TGTTCAAAGC TAATATTGTT TAAATCGTCA
     5161 ATTCCTGCAT GTTTTAAGGA ATTGTTAAAT TGATTTTTTG TAAATATTTT CTTGTATTCT
     5221 TTGTTAACCC ATTTCATAAC GAAATAATTA TACTTTTGTT TATCTTTGTG TGATATTCTT
     5281 GATTTTTTTC TACTTAATCT GATAAGTGAG CTATTCACTT TAGGTTTAGG ATGAAAATAT
     5341 TCTCTTGGAA CCATACTTAA TATAGAAATA TCAACTTCTG CCATTAAAAG TAATGCCAAT
     5401 GAGCGTTTTG TATTTAATAA TCTTTTAGCA AACCCGTATT CCACGATTAA ATAAATCTCA
     5461 TTAGCTATAC TA
//
