# Supplementary material for: A genetic platform for a biocementation bacterium
Source: bioRxiv preprint, doi:10.64898/2025.12.05.692644, version 1 (2025-12-06)
Supplement: Plasmid Sequences [file 692644_file03.zip › Sporosarcina Plasmid Vectors/Transposon plasmids/pGLU_446.gb]

LOCUS       pGLU_446                5621 bp ds-DNA     circular     03-SEP-2025
DEFINITION  .
FEATURES             Location/Qualifiers
     miscellaneous   1..30
                     /label="Himar_LE"
                     /ApEinfo_revcolor="#faac61"
                     /ApEinfo_fwdcolor="#faac61"
     miscellaneous   complement(1..30)
                     /label="Himar_RE"
                     /ApEinfo_revcolor="#faac61"
                     /ApEinfo_fwdcolor="#faac61"
     prokaryote t... complement(31..116)
                     /label="TermC"
                     /ApEinfo_revcolor="#f8d3a9"
                     /ApEinfo_fwdcolor="#f8d3a9"
     misc_feature    complement(121..855)
                     /label="ermC"
                     /ApEinfo_revcolor="#faac61"
                     /ApEinfo_fwdcolor="#faac61"
     prokaryote p... complement(857..1308)
                     /label="PermC"
                     /ApEinfo_revcolor="#faac61"
                     /ApEinfo_fwdcolor="#faac61"
     primer          1033..1068
                     /label="oLO.284"
                     /note="sequence: CATGATGAGTGATCGTTAAATTTATACTGCAATCGG"
                     /ApEinfo_revcolor="#85dae9"
                     /ApEinfo_fwdcolor="#85dae9"
     primer          1309..1325
                     /label="oCG0036"
                     /note="sequence: GGGTCACGCGTAGGACG"
                     /ApEinfo_revcolor="#f7977a"
                     /ApEinfo_fwdcolor="#f7977a"
     primer          complement(1309..1326)
                     /label="JL.0061"
                     /note="sequence: ACATACCGACCCACCCTCATGCGTCCTACGCGTGACCC"
                     /ApEinfo_revcolor="#85dae9"
                     /ApEinfo_fwdcolor="#85dae9"
     misc_feature    1309..1338
                     /label="F primer binding"
                     /ApEinfo_revcolor="#d6b295"
                     /ApEinfo_fwdcolor="#d6b295"
     Primer site     1309..1338
                     /label="F-skpp-asm-15-mer-2x"
                     /ApEinfo_revcolor="#f58a5e"
                     /ApEinfo_fwdcolor="#f58a5e"
     Barcode         1343..1362
                     /label="BC.0003"
                     /ApEinfo_revcolor="#c6c9d1"
                     /ApEinfo_fwdcolor="#c6c9d1"
     Barcode         1343..1362
                     /label=">skpp-3-F sk20mer-83381"
                     /ApEinfo_revcolor="#faac61"
                     /ApEinfo_fwdcolor="#faac61"
     Primer site     1386..1415
                     /label="R-skpp-asm-15-mer-2x"
                     /ApEinfo_revcolor="#f58a5e"
                     /ApEinfo_fwdcolor="#f58a5e"
     misc_feature    complement(1386..1415)
                     /label="R primer binding"
                     /ApEinfo_revcolor="#d6b295"
                     /ApEinfo_fwdcolor="#d6b295"
     primer          complement(1395..1415)
                     /label="oLO.170"
                     /note="sequence: CCAGCTTCACACGGCGTGTGG"
                     /ApEinfo_revcolor="#85dae9"
                     /ApEinfo_fwdcolor="#85dae9"
     primer          1398..1415
                     /label="JL.0062"
                     /note="sequence: TCGCNNNNNNNNNNNNNNNNNNNNCGGAAGTGCTCCACCTGTGACGATCACGCCGTGTGAAGCTGG"
                     /ApEinfo_revcolor="#85dae9"
                     /ApEinfo_fwdcolor="#85dae9"
     primer          complement(1399..1415)
                     /label="JL0073_TnVar-Arb_JL33trunc7_rev"
                     /note="sequence: CCAGCTTCACACGGCGT"
                     /ApEinfo_revcolor="#c6c9d1"
                     /ApEinfo_fwdcolor="#c6c9d1"
     miscellaneous   1416..1445
                     /label="Himar_RE"
                     /ApEinfo_revcolor="#faac61"
                     /ApEinfo_fwdcolor="#faac61"
     miscellaneous   complement(1416..1445)
                     /label="Himar_LE"
                     /ApEinfo_revcolor="#faac61"
                     /ApEinfo_fwdcolor="#faac61"
     terminator      1446..1506
                     /label="L3S2P21"
                     /ApEinfo_revcolor="#c6c9d1"
                     /ApEinfo_fwdcolor="#c6c9d1"
     primer          complement(1453..1478)
                     /label="oLO.285"
                     /note="sequence: CGGGAGGCCTCTTTTCTGGAATTTGG"
                     /ApEinfo_revcolor="#85dae9"
                     /ApEinfo_fwdcolor="#85dae9"
     Promoter        1507..1930
                     /label="p19296"
                     /ApEinfo_revcolor="#b1ff67"
                     /ApEinfo_fwdcolor="#b1ff67"
     CDS             1931..2977
                     /label="Himar.004"
                     /ApEinfo_revcolor="#ffef86"
                     /ApEinfo_fwdcolor="#ffef86"
     prokaryote t... 2982..3162
                     /label="TAmarelleT9"
                     /ApEinfo_revcolor="#f58a5e"
                     /ApEinfo_fwdcolor="#f58a5e"
     primer          3163..3188
                     /label="oLO.254"
                     /note="sequence: CTTTTCCGCTGCATAACCCTGCTTCG"
                     /ApEinfo_revcolor="#85dae9"
                     /ApEinfo_fwdcolor="#85dae9"
     miscellaneous   3163..3408
                     /label="oriT"
                     /ApEinfo_revcolor="#84b0dc"
                     /ApEinfo_fwdcolor="#84b0dc"
     miscellaneous   complement(3417..3456)
                     /label="UNS1"
                     /ApEinfo_revcolor="#9eafd2"
                     /ApEinfo_fwdcolor="#9eafd2"
     prokaryote t... complement(3457..3486)
                     /label="L2U5H11"
                     /ApEinfo_revcolor="#f8d3a9"
                     /ApEinfo_fwdcolor="#f8d3a9"
     primer          complement(3534..3556)
                     /label="oLO.286"
                     /note="sequence: TGTAAAACGACGGCCAGTCATGC"
                     /ApEinfo_revcolor="#85dae9"
                     /ApEinfo_fwdcolor="#85dae9"
     primer_bind     complement(3539..3555)
                     /label="M13 fwd"
                     /ApEinfo_revcolor="#d59687"
                     /ApEinfo_fwdcolor="#d59687"
     primer_bind     complement(3539..3556)
                     /label="M13-fwd"
                     /ApEinfo_revcolor="#85dae9"
                     /ApEinfo_fwdcolor="#85dae9"
     primer          complement(3548..3570)
                     /label="M13/pUC Forward"
                     /note="sequence: CCCAGTCACGACGTTGTAAAACG"
                     /ApEinfo_revcolor="#84b0dc"
                     /ApEinfo_fwdcolor="#84b0dc"
     promoter        3669..3773
                     /label="Pamp"
                     /ApEinfo_revcolor="#faac61"
                     /ApEinfo_fwdcolor="#faac61"
     CDS             3774..4634
                     /label="AmpR"
                     /ApEinfo_revcolor="#f58a5e"
                     /ApEinfo_fwdcolor="#f58a5e"
     misc_feature    4735..4755
                     /label="Gateway recomb1"
                     /ApEinfo_revcolor="#f58a5e"
                     /ApEinfo_fwdcolor="#f58a5e"
     misc_recomb     4735..4755
                     /label="attB1"
                     /ApEinfo_revcolor="#c7b0e3"
                     /ApEinfo_fwdcolor="#c7b0e3"
     ORI             complement(4891..5279)
                     /label="R6K ORI"
                     /ApEinfo_revcolor="#f58a5e"
                     /ApEinfo_fwdcolor="#f58a5e"
     primer          5450..5472
                     /label="M13/pUC Reverse"
                     /note="sequence: AGCGGATAACAATTTCACACAGG"
                     /ApEinfo_revcolor="#84b0dc"
                     /ApEinfo_fwdcolor="#84b0dc"
     primer_bind     5469..5485
                     /label="M13 rev"
                     /ApEinfo_revcolor="#c7b0e3"
                     /ApEinfo_fwdcolor="#c7b0e3"
     primer_bind     5469..5489
                     /label="M13-rev"
                     /ApEinfo_revcolor="#85dae9"
                     /ApEinfo_fwdcolor="#85dae9"
     prokaryote p... complement(5542..5573)
                     /label="L2U8H11"
                     /ApEinfo_revcolor="#75c6a9"
                     /ApEinfo_fwdcolor="#75c6a9"
     miscellaneous   complement(5574..5613)
                     /label="UNSX"
                     /ApEinfo_revcolor="#9eafd2"
                     /ApEinfo_fwdcolor="#9eafd2"
ORIGIN
        1 TAACAGGTTG GATGATAAGT CCCCGGTCTA GCCGACTGCG CAAAAGACAT AATCGATTCA
       61 CAAAAAATAG GCACACGAAA AACAAGTTAA GGGATGCAGT TTATGCATCC CTTAACAAGC
      121 TTACTTATTA AATAATTTAT AGCTATTGAA AAGAGATAAG AATTGTTCAA AGCTAATATT
      181 GTTTAAATCG TCAATTCCTG CATGTTTTAA GGAATTGTTA AATTGATTTT TTGTAAATAT
      241 TTTCTTGTAT TCTTTGTTAA CCCATTTCAT AACGAAATAA TTATACTTTT GTTTATCTTT
      301 GTGTGATATT CTTGATTTTT TTCTACTTAA TCTGATAAGT GAGCTATTCA CTTTAGGTTT
      361 AGGATGAAAA TATTCTCTTG GAACCATACT TAATATAGAA ATATCAACTT CTGCCATTAA
      421 AAGTAATGCC AATGAGCGTT TTGTATTTAA TAATCTTTTA GCAAACCCGT ATTCCACGAT
      481 TAAATAAATC TCATTAGCTA TACTATCAAA AACAATTTTG CGTATTATAT CCGTACTTAT
      541 GTTATAAGGT ATATTACCAT ATATTTTATA GGATTGGTTT TTAGGAAATT TAAACTGCAA
      601 TATATCCTTG TTTAAAACTT GGAAATTATC GTGATCAACA AGTTTATTTT CTGTAGTTTT
      661 GCATAATTTA TGGTCTATTT CAATGGCAGT TACGAAATTA CACCTCTTTA CTAATTCAAG
      721 GGTAAAATGG CCTTTTCCTG AGCCGATTTC AAAGATATTA TCATGTTCAT TTAATCTTAT
      781 GTTTGTCATA ATCTTGTCGA TATTATGCTT AGAAGTAATA AAGTTTTGAC TGTGTTTTAT
      841 ATTTTTCTCG TTCATTTATA ACCCTCTTTA ATTTGGTTAT ATGAATTTTG CTTATTAACG
      901 ATTCATTATA ACCACTTATT TTTTGTTTGG TTGATAATGA ACTGTGCTGA TTACAAAAAT
      961 ACTAAAAATG CCCATATTTT TTCCTCCTTA TAAAATTAGT ATAATTATAG CACGACCTCT
     1021 GATAAATATG AACATGATGA GTGATCGTTA AATTTATACT GCAATCGGAT GCGATTATTG
     1081 AATAAAAGAT ATGAGAGATT TATCTAATTT CTTTTTTCTT GTAAAAAAAG AAAGTTCTTA
     1141 AAGGTTTTAT AGTTTTGGTC GTAGAGCACA CGGTTTAACG ACTTAATTAC GAAGTAAATA
     1201 AGTCTAGTGT GTTAGACTTT ATGAAATCTA TATACGTTTA TATATATTTA TTATCCGGAG
     1261 GTGTAGCATG TCTCATTCAA TTTTGAGGGT TGCCAGAGTT AAAGGATCGG GTCACGCGTA
     1321 GGACGCGTCG AGTAGGGTAA TGTTGGTCAT GTGCTTTTCG TTGCATACAT GCTCCTCTGG
     1381 AAGTTGTTCC GCAGCCACAC GCCGTGTGAA GCTGGTAGAC CGGGGACTTA TCATCCAACC
     1441 TGTTACTCGG TACCAAATTC CAGAAAAGAG GCCTCCCGAA AGGGGGGCCT TTTTTCGTTT
     1501 TGGTCCTTTG AATAAAAAAA CTTGAAAGAA ACTGACCATG CATTCCCCTC CTAAAGCTTT
     1561 ATTTTGGGAG GGAAAGCGGT CTTTTTTGTT TTATTATTTT GTCCATGTGG TCTGATGAAG
     1621 AATAAAGTAG TGGAAATAGG ACTGCCAGGC AAAAAGAAAC ATAACATATC TTGTCTTTTC
     1681 AAAACCTTGG TTTTTGCATC TTCTTCTTGA AAAGCTTATG ATAGAGAGAA GGGGCATTTT
     1741 TCAAAATATT AATTTGTTTT GTGAAGATGT CTTTGTTAAG ATTAAAAACA GCACAGTTAT
     1801 CGATCGTACT TTATCATAGA ATAAACTTAT AATGGCAATG GGATTTTTGT TTACTTAGGA
     1861 AATACTTTTC TTTTAAGTGA GTCTTATTTA CTAAAGACAC TAAAGTCCCG ATTTGAAAGG
     1921 AGCTTTACAT ATGGAAAAAA AGGAATTTCG TGTATTAATC AAATACTGTT TTTTGAAGGG
     1981 CAAAAATACG GTAGAAGCGA AAACTTGGCT AGATAATGAG TTTCCCGACT CGGCACCTGG
     2041 GAAATCTACG ATCATCGATT GGTATGCGAA ATTCAAGCGT GGTGAAATGT CGACCGAGGA
     2101 CGGTGAAAGA TCTGGCAGAC CCAAAGAGGT AGTAACGGAC GAAAACATCA AAAAAATCCA
     2161 CAAAATGATC TTAAATGACC GTAAAATGAA GTTAATCGAG ATCGCGGAGG CACTTAAGAT
     2221 CTCTAAGGAA CGTGTAGGTC ATATCATCCA TCAATATTTA GATATGAGGA AGCTCTGTGC
     2281 CAAATGGGTA CCCAGAGAGC TCACGTTTGA CCAAAAACAA CGCCGTGTAG ATGATTCGAA
     2341 GAGGTGTTTA CAGTTGCTTA CTCGTAATAC GCCTGAGTTT TTCCGTCGCT ATGTAACGAT
     2401 GGATGAAACG TGGCTCCATC ACTACACTCC GGAGTCTAAT CGCCAGTCGG CGGAGTGGAC
     2461 GGCCACGGGT GAACCCTCGC CCAAGCGTGG CAAGACTCAA AAGTCTGCGG GTAAAGTGAT
     2521 GGCATCGGTA TTTTGGGATG CCCATGGCAT CATCTTTATC GATTATCTAG AGAAGGGCAA
     2581 AACGATCAAC TCTGACTATT ATATGGCCCT TTTAGAGCGT TTAAAGGTCG AAATCGCCGC
     2641 GAAAAGGCCT CACATGAAGA AGAAAAAAGT ATTATTCCAC CAAGACAACG CGCCCTGCCA
     2701 CAAGTCTTTA CGAACCATGG CGAAAATCCA TGAATTAGGT TTCGAATTAC TACCTCACCC
     2761 CCCCTATTCG CCTGATTTGG CACCTTCGGA CTTTTTCTTA TTCTCTGACC TCAAACGGAT
     2821 GCTCGCGGGG AAAAAATTTG GTTGCAATGA AGAGGTAATC GCAGAAACTG AGGCATATTT
     2881 TGAGGCGAAA CCCAAGGAGT ACTACCAAAA TGGTATCAAA AAATTAGAAG GTCGTTATAA
     2941 TCGTTGTATC GCGCTAGAAG GGAACTATGT AGAATAAGCT TGGAATCTCC TTCTCGCCTC
     3001 TTTCGCTGAA CACGAAAGCG AATCCGTTCA GCACACACTT TACGATATGG CGCAAAAAGT
     3061 CCTCGGCTGC GTGCCGGAAG TGAAAGACAT CCACCTCACC ATGCCCAACA AGCATTGCCT
     3121 GCTCGTGGAC CTGTCCCGCT TCGGTCAGGA CAATCCCAAC GACTTTTCCG CTGCATAACC
     3181 CTGCTTCGGG GTCATTATAG CGATTTTTTC GGTATATCCA TCCTTTTTCG CACGATATAC
     3241 AGGATTTTGC CAAAGGGTTC GTGTAGACTT TCCTTGGTGT ATCCAACGGC GTCAGCCGGG
     3301 CAGGATAGGT GAAGTAGGCC CACCCGCGAG CGGGTGTTCC TTCTTCACTG TCCCTTATTC
     3361 GCACCTGGCG GTGCTCAACG GGAATCCTGC TCTGCGAGGC TGGCCGTACT CCTTCGGAGA
     3421 CGAGACGAGA CAGCCTGAGA ATGGATGCGA GTAATGATAC AACAATAGCG TGCTGTTCGC
     3481 ACGCTAAGGT CAGGCGGAAT GGCACTTCCT TATTCCAGAT GCGTGCGGAT TATGCATGAC
     3541 TGGCCGTCGT TTTACAACGT CGTGACTGGG AAAACCCTGG CGCTTGTGGT GGATCACAGT
     3601 TATTGGAGAC TTCCTTGGCC GTACGATGGG TTTTGTTTCA GGTATCTGGC ACTTTTCGGG
     3661 GAAATGTGCG CGGAACCCCT ATTTGTTTAT TTTTCTAAAT ACATTCAAAT ATGTATCCGC
     3721 TCATGAGACA ATAACCCTGA TAAATGCTTC AATAATATTG AAAAAGGAAG AGTATGAGTA
     3781 TTCAACATTT CCGTGTCGCC CTTATTCCCT TTTTTGCGGC ATTTTGCCTT CCTGTTTTTG
     3841 CTCACCCAGA AACGCTGGTG AAAGTAAAAG ATGCTGAAGA TCAGTTGGGT GCACGAGTGG
     3901 GTTACATCGA ACTGGATCTC AACAGCGGTA AGATCCTTGA GAGTTTTCGC CCCGAAGAAC
     3961 GTTTTCCAAT GATGAGCACT TTTAAAGTTC TGCTATGTGG CGCGGTATTA TCCCGTATTG
     4021 ACGCCGGGCA AGAGCAACTC GGTCGCCGCA TACACTATTC TCAGAATGAC TTGGTTGAGT
     4081 ACTCACCAGT CACAGAAAAG CATCTTACGG ATGGCATGAC AGTAAGAGAA TTATGCAGTG
     4141 CTGCCATAAC CATGAGTGAT AACACTGCGG CCAACTTACT TCTGACAACG ATCGGAGGAC
     4201 CGAAGGAGCT AACCGCTTTT TTGCACAACA TGGGGGATCA TGTAACTCGC CTTGATCGTT
     4261 GGGAACCGGA GCTGAATGAA GCCATACCAA ACGACGAGCG TGACACCACG ATGCCTGTAG
     4321 CAATGGCAAC AACGTTGCGC AAACTATTAA CTGGCGAACT ACTTACTCTA GCTTCCCGGC
     4381 AACAATTAAT AGACTGGATG GAGGCGGATA AAGTTGCAGG ACCACTTCTG CGCTCGGCCC
     4441 TTCCGGCTGG CTGGTTTATT GCTGATAAAT CTGGAGCCGG TGAGCGTGGC TCTCGCGGTA
     4501 TCATTGCAGC ACTGGGGCCA GATGGTAAGC CCTCCCGTAT CGTAGTTATC TACACGACGG
     4561 GGAGTCAGGC AACTATGGAT GAACGAAATA GACAGATCGC TGAGATAGGT GCCTCACTGA
     4621 TTAAGCATTG GTAACTGTCA GACCAAGTTT ACTCATATAT ACTTTAGATT GATTTAAAAC
     4681 TTCATTTTTA ATTTAAAAGG ATCTAGGTGA AGATCCTTGA ATTGCCATTA TCAACAAGTT
     4741 TGTACAAAAA AGCAGGCTCC GAATTGGTAT CACGAGGACG ATTTGAAGCC CCCTACCCAT
     4801 TTACGCTGAC TTGACGGGAC GGCGGCTTTG TTGAATAGAG CGTCAGACCC CGTAGAAAAG
     4861 ATCAAAGGAT CTTCGGCCGG CCGGCGCGCC GATCTGAAGA TCAGCAGTTC AACCTGTTGA
     4921 TAGTACGTAC TAAGCTCTCA TGTTTCACGT ACTAAGCTCT CATGTTTAAC GTACTAAGCT
     4981 CTCATGTTTA ACGAACTAAA CCCTCATGGC TAACGTACTA AGCTCTCATG GCTAACGTAC
     5041 TAAGCTCTCA TGTTTCACGT ACTAAGCTCT CATGTTTGAA CAATAAAATT AATATAAATC
     5101 AGCAACTTAA ATAGCCTCTA AGGTTTTAAG TTTTATAAGA AAAAAAAGAA TATATAAGGC
     5161 TTTTAAAGCC TTTAAGGTTT AACGGTTGTG GACAACAAGC CAGGGATGTA ACGCACTGAG
     5221 AAGCCCTTAG AGCCTCTCAA AGCAATTTTG AGTGACACAG GAACACTTAA CGGCTGACAT
     5281 GGGGCGCGCC CAGCTGTAAC GCCAGCAACG CGGCCTTTTT ACGGTTCCTG GCCTTTTGCT
     5341 GGCCTTTTGC TCACATGTTC TTTCCAGCGA CATATGCCAT ACGCCGAACT GAACTCCACC
     5401 TAATGTCTTG GAGATTGTCG GATAGCGCGG AATAGGATTG TGCCCTCTGA GCGGATAACA
     5461 ATTTCACACA GGAAACAGCT ATGACCATGA CACATGCATC CACCATCGCA GACTTATCAT
     5521 CACTGAGCCT CCACCTAGCC TATACAACAA TAGCGTGCGT GGTTAGCACG CTAGGTGGAA
     5581 GGGCTCGGAG TTGTGGTAAT CTATGTATCC TGGGGTTAGC G
//
