# Supplementary material for: A genetic platform for a biocementation bacterium
Source: bioRxiv preprint, doi:10.64898/2025.12.05.692644, version 1 (2025-12-06)
Supplement: Plasmid Sequences [file 692644_file03.zip › Sporosarcina Plasmid Vectors/Transposon plasmids/pGLU_481.gb]

LOCUS       pGLU_481                5732 bp ds-DNA     circular     30-APR-2025
DEFINITION  .
FEATURES             Location/Qualifiers
     CDS             1..1431
                     /label="Tn5.002"
                     /ApEinfo_revcolor="#ffef86"
                     /ApEinfo_fwdcolor="#ffef86"
     prokaryote t... 1436..1616
                     /label="TAmarelleT9"
                     /ApEinfo_revcolor="#f58a5e"
                     /ApEinfo_fwdcolor="#f58a5e"
     miscellaneous   1617..1862
                     /label="oriT"
                     /ApEinfo_revcolor="#84b0dc"
                     /ApEinfo_fwdcolor="#84b0dc"
     miscellaneous   complement(1871..1910)
                     /label="UNS1"
                     /ApEinfo_revcolor="#9eafd2"
                     /ApEinfo_fwdcolor="#9eafd2"
     prokaryote t... complement(1911..1940)
                     /label="L2U5H11"
                     /ApEinfo_revcolor="#f8d3a9"
                     /ApEinfo_fwdcolor="#f8d3a9"
     primer_bind     complement(1993..2009)
                     /label="M13 fwd"
                     /ApEinfo_revcolor="#d59687"
                     /ApEinfo_fwdcolor="#d59687"
     primer_bind     complement(1993..2010)
                     /label="M13-fwd"
                     /ApEinfo_revcolor="#85dae9"
                     /ApEinfo_fwdcolor="#85dae9"
     promoter        2123..2227
                     /label="Pamp"
                     /ApEinfo_revcolor="#faac61"
                     /ApEinfo_fwdcolor="#faac61"
     CDS             2228..3088
                     /label="AmpR"
                     /ApEinfo_revcolor="#f58a5e"
                     /ApEinfo_fwdcolor="#f58a5e"
     misc_feature    3189..3209
                     /label="Gateway recomb1"
                     /ApEinfo_revcolor="#f58a5e"
                     /ApEinfo_fwdcolor="#f58a5e"
     misc_recomb     3189..3209
                     /label="attB1"
                     /ApEinfo_revcolor="#c7b0e3"
                     /ApEinfo_fwdcolor="#c7b0e3"
     ORI             complement(3345..3733)
                     /label="R6K ORI"
                     /ApEinfo_revcolor="#f58a5e"
                     /ApEinfo_fwdcolor="#f58a5e"
     primer_bind     3923..3939
                     /label="M13 rev"
                     /ApEinfo_revcolor="#c7b0e3"
                     /ApEinfo_fwdcolor="#c7b0e3"
     primer_bind     3923..3943
                     /label="M13-rev"
                     /ApEinfo_revcolor="#85dae9"
                     /ApEinfo_fwdcolor="#85dae9"
     prokaryote p... complement(3996..4027)
                     /label="L2U8H11"
                     /ApEinfo_revcolor="#75c6a9"
                     /ApEinfo_fwdcolor="#75c6a9"
     miscellaneous   complement(4028..4067)
                     /label="UNSX"
                     /ApEinfo_revcolor="#9eafd2"
                     /ApEinfo_fwdcolor="#9eafd2"
     miscellaneous   4076..4094
                     /label="Tn5_LE"
                     /ApEinfo_revcolor="#faac61"
                     /ApEinfo_fwdcolor="#faac61"
     miscellaneous   complement(4076..4094)
                     /label="Tn5_RE"
                     /ApEinfo_revcolor="#faac61"
                     /ApEinfo_fwdcolor="#faac61"
     prokaryote t... complement(4095..4180)
                     /label="TermC"
                     /ApEinfo_revcolor="#f8d3a9"
                     /ApEinfo_fwdcolor="#f8d3a9"
     misc_feature    complement(4185..4919)
                     /label="ermC"
                     /ApEinfo_revcolor="#faac61"
                     /ApEinfo_fwdcolor="#faac61"
     prokaryote p... complement(4921..5372)
                     /label="PermC"
                     /ApEinfo_revcolor="#faac61"
                     /ApEinfo_fwdcolor="#faac61"
     RBS             complement(5042..5052)
                     /label="bsRBS"
                     /ApEinfo_revcolor="#b7e6d7"
                     /ApEinfo_fwdcolor="#b7e6d7"
     misc_feature    5373..5402
                     /label="F primer binding"
                     /ApEinfo_revcolor="#d6b295"
                     /ApEinfo_fwdcolor="#d6b295"
     Primer site     5373..5402
                     /label="F-skpp-asm-15-mer-2x"
                     /ApEinfo_revcolor="#f58a5e"
                     /ApEinfo_fwdcolor="#f58a5e"
     Barcode         5407..5426
                     /label="BC.0007"
                     /ApEinfo_revcolor="#c6c9d1"
                     /ApEinfo_fwdcolor="#c6c9d1"
     Barcode         5407..5426
                     /label=">skpp-7-F sk20mer-15228"
                     /ApEinfo_revcolor="#faac61"
                     /ApEinfo_fwdcolor="#faac61"
     Primer site     5450..5479
                     /label="R-skpp-asm-15-mer-2x"
                     /ApEinfo_revcolor="#f58a5e"
                     /ApEinfo_fwdcolor="#f58a5e"
     misc_feature    complement(5450..5479)
                     /label="R primer binding"
                     /ApEinfo_revcolor="#d6b295"
                     /ApEinfo_fwdcolor="#d6b295"
     miscellaneous   5480..5498
                     /label="Tn5_RE"
                     /ApEinfo_revcolor="#faac61"
                     /ApEinfo_fwdcolor="#faac61"
     miscellaneous   complement(5480..5498)
                     /label="Tn5_LE"
                     /ApEinfo_revcolor="#faac61"
                     /ApEinfo_fwdcolor="#faac61"
     terminator      5499..5559
                     /label="L3S2P21"
                     /ApEinfo_revcolor="#c6c9d1"
                     /ApEinfo_fwdcolor="#c6c9d1"
     Promoter        5560..5732
                     /label="p02768"
                     /ApEinfo_revcolor="#b1ff67"
                     /ApEinfo_fwdcolor="#b1ff67"
ORIGIN
        1 ATGATTACAT CAGCATTACA TCGTGCAGCA GATTGGGCAA AATCAGTTTT TTCATCAGCA
       61 GCATTAGGTG ATCCACGTCG TACAGCACGT TTAGTTAATG TTGCAGCACA ATTAGCAAAA
      121 TATTCAGGTA AATCAATTAC AATTTCATCA GAAGGTTCAA AAGCAATGCA AGAAGGTGCA
      181 TATCGTTTTA TTCGTAATCC AAATGTTTCA GCAGAAGCAA TTCGTAAAGC AGGTGCAATG
      241 CAAACAGTTA AATTAGCACA AGAATTTCCA GAATTATTAG CAATTGAAGA TACAACATCA
      301 TTATCATATC GTCATCAAGT TGCAGAAGAA TTAGGTAAAT TAGGTTCAAT TCAAGATAAA
      361 TCACGTGGTT GGTGGGTTCA TTCAGTTTTA TTATTAGAAG CAACAACATT TCGTACAGTT
      421 GGTTTATTAC ATCAAGAATG GTGGATGCGT CCAGATGATC CAGCAGATGC AGATGAAAAA
      481 GAATCAGGTA AATGGTTAGC AGCAGCAGCA ACATCACGTT TACGTATGGG TTCAATGATG
      541 TCAAATGTTA TTGCAGTTTG TGATCGTGAA GCAGATATTC ATGCATATTT ACAAGATAAA
      601 TTAGCACATA ATGAACGTTT TGTTGTTCGT TCAAAACATC CACGTAAAGA TGTTGAATCA
      661 GGTTTATATT TATATGATCA TTTAAAAAAT CAACCAGAAT TAGGTGGTTA TCAAATTTCA
      721 ATTCCACAAA AAGGTGTTGT TGATAAACGT GGTAAACGTA AAAATCGTCC AGCACGTAAA
      781 GCATCATTAT CATTACGTTC AGGTCGTATT ACATTAAAAC AAGGTAATAT TACATTAAAT
      841 GCAGTTTTAG CAGAAGAAAT TAATCCACCA AAAGGTGAAA CACCATTAAA ATGGTTATTA
      901 TTAACATCAG AACCAGTTGA ATCATTAGCA CAAGCATTAC GTGTTATTGA TATTTATACA
      961 CATCGTTGGC GTATTGAAGA ATTTCATAAA GCATGGAAAA CAGGTGCAGG TGCAGAACGT
     1021 CAACGTATGG AAGAACCAGA TAATTTAGAA CGTATGGTTT CAATTTTATC ATTTGTTGCA
     1081 GTTCGTTTAT TACAATTACG TGAATCATTT ACACCACCAC AAGCATTACG TGCACAAGGT
     1141 TTATTAAAAG AAGCAGAACA TGTTGAATCA CAATCAGCAG AAACAGTTTT AACACCAGAT
     1201 GAATGTCAAT TATTAGGTTA TTTAGATAAA GGTAAACGTA AACGTAAAGA AAAAGCAGGT
     1261 TCATTACAAT GGGCATATAT GGCAATTGCA CGTTTAGGTG GTTTTATGGA TTCAAAACGT
     1321 ACAGGTATTG CATCATGGGG TGCATTATGG GAAGGTTGGG AAGCATTACA ATCAAAATTA
     1381 GATGGTTTTT TAGCAGCAAA AGATTTAATG GCACAAGGTA TTAAAATTTA AGCTTGGAAT
     1441 CTCCTTCTCG CCTCTTTCGC TGAACACGAA AGCGAATCCG TTCAGCACAC ACTTTACGAT
     1501 ATGGCGCAAA AAGTCCTCGG CTGCGTGCCG GAAGTGAAAG ACATCCACCT CACCATGCCC
     1561 AACAAGCATT GCCTGCTCGT GGACCTGTCC CGCTTCGGTC AGGACAATCC CAACGACTTT
     1621 TCCGCTGCAT AACCCTGCTT CGGGGTCATT ATAGCGATTT TTTCGGTATA TCCATCCTTT
     1681 TTCGCACGAT ATACAGGATT TTGCCAAAGG GTTCGTGTAG ACTTTCCTTG GTGTATCCAA
     1741 CGGCGTCAGC CGGGCAGGAT AGGTGAAGTA GGCCCACCCG CGAGCGGGTG TTCCTTCTTC
     1801 ACTGTCCCTT ATTCGCACCT GGCGGTGCTC AACGGGAATC CTGCTCTGCG AGGCTGGCCG
     1861 TACTCCTTCG GAGACGAGAC GAGACAGCCT GAGAATGGAT GCGAGTAATG ATACAACAAT
     1921 AGCGTGCTGT TCGCACGCTA AGGTCAGGCG GAATGGCACT TCCTTATTCC AGATGCGTGC
     1981 GGATTATGCA TGACTGGCCG TCGTTTTACA ACGTCGTGAC TGGGAAAACC CTGGCGCTTG
     2041 TGGTGGATCA CAGTTATTGG AGACTTCCTT GGCCGTACGA TGGGTTTTGT TTCAGGTATC
     2101 TGGCACTTTT CGGGGAAATG TGCGCGGAAC CCCTATTTGT TTATTTTTCT AAATACATTC
     2161 AAATATGTAT CCGCTCATGA GACAATAACC CTGATAAATG CTTCAATAAT ATTGAAAAAG
     2221 GAAGAGTATG AGTATTCAAC ATTTCCGTGT CGCCCTTATT CCCTTTTTTG CGGCATTTTG
     2281 CCTTCCTGTT TTTGCTCACC CAGAAACGCT GGTGAAAGTA AAAGATGCTG AAGATCAGTT
     2341 GGGTGCACGA GTGGGTTACA TCGAACTGGA TCTCAACAGC GGTAAGATCC TTGAGAGTTT
     2401 TCGCCCCGAA GAACGTTTTC CAATGATGAG CACTTTTAAA GTTCTGCTAT GTGGCGCGGT
     2461 ATTATCCCGT ATTGACGCCG GGCAAGAGCA ACTCGGTCGC CGCATACACT ATTCTCAGAA
     2521 TGACTTGGTT GAGTACTCAC CAGTCACAGA AAAGCATCTT ACGGATGGCA TGACAGTAAG
     2581 AGAATTATGC AGTGCTGCCA TAACCATGAG TGATAACACT GCGGCCAACT TACTTCTGAC
     2641 AACGATCGGA GGACCGAAGG AGCTAACCGC TTTTTTGCAC AACATGGGGG ATCATGTAAC
     2701 TCGCCTTGAT CGTTGGGAAC CGGAGCTGAA TGAAGCCATA CCAAACGACG AGCGTGACAC
     2761 CACGATGCCT GTAGCAATGG CAACAACGTT GCGCAAACTA TTAACTGGCG AACTACTTAC
     2821 TCTAGCTTCC CGGCAACAAT TAATAGACTG GATGGAGGCG GATAAAGTTG CAGGACCACT
     2881 TCTGCGCTCG GCCCTTCCGG CTGGCTGGTT TATTGCTGAT AAATCTGGAG CCGGTGAGCG
     2941 TGGCTCTCGC GGTATCATTG CAGCACTGGG GCCAGATGGT AAGCCCTCCC GTATCGTAGT
     3001 TATCTACACG ACGGGGAGTC AGGCAACTAT GGATGAACGA AATAGACAGA TCGCTGAGAT
     3061 AGGTGCCTCA CTGATTAAGC ATTGGTAACT GTCAGACCAA GTTTACTCAT ATATACTTTA
     3121 GATTGATTTA AAACTTCATT TTTAATTTAA AAGGATCTAG GTGAAGATCC TTGAATTGCC
     3181 ATTATCAACA AGTTTGTACA AAAAAGCAGG CTCCGAATTG GTATCACGAG GACGATTTGA
     3241 AGCCCCCTAC CCATTTACGC TGACTTGACG GGACGGCGGC TTTGTTGAAT AGAGCGTCAG
     3301 ACCCCGTAGA AAAGATCAAA GGATCTTCGG CCGGCCGGCG CGCCGATCTG AAGATCAGCA
     3361 GTTCAACCTG TTGATAGTAC GTACTAAGCT CTCATGTTTC ACGTACTAAG CTCTCATGTT
     3421 TAACGTACTA AGCTCTCATG TTTAACGAAC TAAACCCTCA TGGCTAACGT ACTAAGCTCT
     3481 CATGGCTAAC GTACTAAGCT CTCATGTTTC ACGTACTAAG CTCTCATGTT TGAACAATAA
     3541 AATTAATATA AATCAGCAAC TTAAATAGCC TCTAAGGTTT TAAGTTTTAT AAGAAAAAAA
     3601 AGAATATATA AGGCTTTTAA AGCCTTTAAG GTTTAACGGT TGTGGACAAC AAGCCAGGGA
     3661 TGTAACGCAC TGAGAAGCCC TTAGAGCCTC TCAAAGCAAT TTTGAGTGAC ACAGGAACAC
     3721 TTAACGGCTG ACATGGGGCG CGCCCAGCTG TAACGCCAGC AACGCGGCCT TTTTACGGTT
     3781 CCTGGCCTTT TGCTGGCCTT TTGCTCACAT GTTCTTTCCA GCGACATATG CCATACGCCG
     3841 AACTGAACTC CACCTAATGT CTTGGAGATT GTCGGATAGC GCGGAATAGG ATTGTGCCCT
     3901 CTGAGCGGAT AACAATTTCA CACAGGAAAC AGCTATGACC ATGACACATG CATCCACCAT
     3961 CGCAGACTTA TCATCACTGA GCCTCCACCT AGCCTATACA ACAATAGCGT GCGTGGTTAG
     4021 CACGCTAGGT GGAAGGGCTC GGAGTTGTGG TAATCTATGT ATCCTGGGGT TAGCGCTGTC
     4081 TCTTATACAC ATCTGCCGAC TGCGCAAAAG ACATAATCGA TTCACAAAAA ATAGGCACAC
     4141 GAAAAACAAG TTAAGGGATG CAGTTTATGC ATCCCTTAAC AAGCTTACTT ATTAAATAAT
     4201 TTATAGCTAT TGAAAAGAGA TAAGAATTGT TCAAAGCTAA TATTGTTTAA ATCGTCAATT
     4261 CCTGCATGTT TTAAGGAATT GTTAAATTGA TTTTTTGTAA ATATTTTCTT GTATTCTTTG
     4321 TTAACCCATT TCATAACGAA ATAATTATAC TTTTGTTTAT CTTTGTGTGA TATTCTTGAT
     4381 TTTTTTCTAC TTAATCTGAT AAGTGAGCTA TTCACTTTAG GTTTAGGATG AAAATATTCT
     4441 CTTGGAACCA TACTTAATAT AGAAATATCA ACTTCTGCCA TTAAAAGTAA TGCCAATGAG
     4501 CGTTTTGTAT TTAATAATCT TTTAGCAAAC CCGTATTCCA CGATTAAATA AATCTCATTA
     4561 GCTATACTAT CAAAAACAAT TTTGCGTATT ATATCCGTAC TTATGTTATA AGGTATATTA
     4621 CCATATATTT TATAGGATTG GTTTTTAGGA AATTTAAACT GCAATATATC CTTGTTTAAA
     4681 ACTTGGAAAT TATCGTGATC AACAAGTTTA TTTTCTGTAG TTTTGCATAA TTTATGGTCT
     4741 ATTTCAATGG CAGTTACGAA ATTACACCTC TTTACTAATT CAAGGGTAAA ATGGCCTTTT
     4801 CCTGAGCCGA TTTCAAAGAT ATTATCATGT TCATTTAATC TTATGTTTGT CATAATCTTG
     4861 TCGATATTAT GCTTAGAAGT AATAAAGTTT TGACTGTGTT TTATATTTTT CTCGTTCATT
     4921 TATAACCCTC TTTAATTTGG TTATATGAAT TTTGCTTATT AACGATTCAT TATAACCACT
     4981 TATTTTTTGT TTGGTTGATA ATGAACTGTG CTGATTACAA AAATACTAAA AATGCCCATA
     5041 TTTTTTCCTC CTTATAAAAT TAGTATAATT ATAGCACGAC CTCTGATAAA TATGAACATG
     5101 ATGAGTGATC GTTAAATTTA TACTGCAATC GGATGCGATT ATTGAATAAA AGATATGAGA
     5161 GATTTATCTA ATTTCTTTTT TCTTGTAAAA AAAGAAAGTT CTTAAAGGTT TTATAGTTTT
     5221 GGTCGTAGAG CACACGGTTT AACGACTTAA TTACGAAGTA AATAAGTCTA GTGTGTTAGA
     5281 CTTTATGAAA TCTATATACG TTTATATATA TTTATTATCC GGAGGTGTAG CATGTCTCAT
     5341 TCAATTTTGA GGGTTGCCAG AGTTAAAGGA TCGGGTCACG CGTAGGACGC GTCGAGTAGG
     5401 GTAATGGTAC ATGAAACGAT GGACGGGCAn nnnnnnnnnn nnnnnnnnnG TTCCGCAGCC
     5461 ACACGCCGTG TGAAGCTGGA GATGTGTATA AGAGACAGCT CGGTACCAAA TTCCAGAAAA
     5521 GAGGCCTCCC GAAAGGGGGG CCTTTTTTCG TTTTGGTCCT GATAACTTGT GAGTAACATA
     5581 GAATAACTTA TGCATATCTG CAAACAGGTT ATGCACATGT TGAAAACCTT GTGTCAGTGT
     5641 GGTAAAGTCA CTTATCCACA AATCCACAGG CCCTATTACT ATTATTACTA TCTTTTAATT
     5701 AATTAATATA AATATATAAG CGAGGGTATG AA
//
