# Supplementary material for: A genetic platform for a biocementation bacterium
Source: bioRxiv preprint, doi:10.64898/2025.12.05.692644, version 1 (2025-12-06)
Supplement: Plasmid Sequences [file 692644_file03.zip › Sporosarcina Plasmid Vectors/Transposon plasmids/pGLU_423.gb]

LOCUS       pGLU_423                5334 bp ds-DNA     circular     28-MAY-2025
DEFINITION  .
FEATURES             Location/Qualifiers
     prokaryote p... complement(352..803)
                     /label="PermC"
                     /ApEinfo_revcolor="#faac61"
                     /ApEinfo_fwdcolor="#faac61"
     RBS             complement(473..483)
                     /label="bsRBS"
                     /ApEinfo_revcolor="#b7e6d7"
                     /ApEinfo_fwdcolor="#b7e6d7"
     misc_feature    804..833
                     /label="F primer binding"
                     /ApEinfo_revcolor="#d6b295"
                     /ApEinfo_fwdcolor="#d6b295"
     Primer site     804..833
                     /label="F-skpp-asm-15-mer-2x"
                     /ApEinfo_revcolor="#f58a5e"
                     /ApEinfo_fwdcolor="#f58a5e"
     Barcode         838..857
                     /label=">skpp-1-F sk20mer-10787"
                     /ApEinfo_revcolor="#faac61"
                     /ApEinfo_fwdcolor="#faac61"
     Barcode         838..857
                     /label="BC.0001"
                     /ApEinfo_revcolor="#c6c9d1"
                     /ApEinfo_fwdcolor="#c6c9d1"
     Primer site     881..910
                     /label="R-skpp-asm-15-mer-2x"
                     /ApEinfo_revcolor="#f58a5e"
                     /ApEinfo_fwdcolor="#f58a5e"
     misc_feature    complement(881..910)
                     /label="R primer binding"
                     /ApEinfo_revcolor="#d6b295"
                     /ApEinfo_fwdcolor="#d6b295"
     miscellaneous   911..940
                     /label="Himar_RE"
                     /ApEinfo_revcolor="#faac61"
                     /ApEinfo_fwdcolor="#faac61"
     miscellaneous   complement(911..940)
                     /label="Himar_LE"
                     /ApEinfo_revcolor="#faac61"
                     /ApEinfo_fwdcolor="#faac61"
     terminator      941..1001
                     /label="L3S2P21"
                     /ApEinfo_revcolor="#c6c9d1"
                     /ApEinfo_fwdcolor="#c6c9d1"
     Promoter        1002..1138
                     /label="p01193"
                     /ApEinfo_revcolor="#b1ff67"
                     /ApEinfo_fwdcolor="#b1ff67"
     CDS             1139..2185
                     /label="Himar_Tnp"
                     /ApEinfo_revcolor="#f58a5e"
                     /ApEinfo_fwdcolor="#f58a5e"
     prokaryote t... 2190..2370
                     /label="TAmarelleT9"
                     /ApEinfo_revcolor="#f58a5e"
                     /ApEinfo_fwdcolor="#f58a5e"
     miscellaneous   2371..2616
                     /label="oriT"
                     /ApEinfo_revcolor="#84b0dc"
                     /ApEinfo_fwdcolor="#84b0dc"
     miscellaneous   complement(2625..2664)
                     /label="UNS1"
                     /ApEinfo_revcolor="#9eafd2"
                     /ApEinfo_fwdcolor="#9eafd2"
     prokaryote t... complement(2665..2694)
                     /label="L2U5H11"
                     /ApEinfo_revcolor="#f8d3a9"
                     /ApEinfo_fwdcolor="#f8d3a9"
     primer_bind     complement(2747..2763)
                     /label="M13 fwd"
                     /ApEinfo_revcolor="#d59687"
                     /ApEinfo_fwdcolor="#d59687"
     primer_bind     complement(2747..2764)
                     /label="M13-fwd"
                     /ApEinfo_revcolor="#85dae9"
                     /ApEinfo_fwdcolor="#85dae9"
     promoter        2877..2981
                     /label="Pamp"
                     /ApEinfo_revcolor="#faac61"
                     /ApEinfo_fwdcolor="#faac61"
     CDS             2982..3842
                     /label="AmpR"
                     /ApEinfo_revcolor="#f58a5e"
                     /ApEinfo_fwdcolor="#f58a5e"
     misc_recomb     3943..3963
                     /label="attB1"
                     /ApEinfo_revcolor="#c7b0e3"
                     /ApEinfo_fwdcolor="#c7b0e3"
     misc_feature    3943..3963
                     /label="Gateway recomb1"
                     /ApEinfo_revcolor="#f58a5e"
                     /ApEinfo_fwdcolor="#f58a5e"
     ORI             complement(4099..4487)
                     /label="R6K ORI"
                     /ApEinfo_revcolor="#f58a5e"
                     /ApEinfo_fwdcolor="#f58a5e"
     primer_bind     4677..4693
                     /label="M13 rev"
                     /ApEinfo_revcolor="#c7b0e3"
                     /ApEinfo_fwdcolor="#c7b0e3"
     primer_bind     4677..4697
                     /label="M13-rev"
                     /ApEinfo_revcolor="#85dae9"
                     /ApEinfo_fwdcolor="#85dae9"
     prokaryote p... complement(4750..4781)
                     /label="L2U8H11"
                     /ApEinfo_revcolor="#75c6a9"
                     /ApEinfo_fwdcolor="#75c6a9"
     miscellaneous   complement(4782..4821)
                     /label="UNSX"
                     /ApEinfo_revcolor="#9eafd2"
                     /ApEinfo_fwdcolor="#9eafd2"
     miscellaneous   4830..4859
                     /label="Himar_LE"
                     /ApEinfo_revcolor="#faac61"
                     /ApEinfo_fwdcolor="#faac61"
     miscellaneous   complement(4830..4859)
                     /label="Himar_RE"
                     /ApEinfo_revcolor="#faac61"
                     /ApEinfo_fwdcolor="#faac61"
     prokaryote t... complement(4860..4945)
                     /label="TermC"
                     /ApEinfo_revcolor="#f8d3a9"
                     /ApEinfo_fwdcolor="#f8d3a9"
ORIGIN
        1 TCAAAAACAA TTTTGCGTAT TATATCCGTA CTTATGTTAT AAGGTATATT ACCATATATT
       61 TTATAGGATT GGTTTTTAGG AAATTTAAAC TGCAATATAT CCTTGTTTAA AACTTGGAAA
      121 TTATCGTGAT CAACAAGTTT ATTTTCTGTA GTTTTGCATA ATTTATGGTC TATTTCAATG
      181 GCAGTTACGA AATTACACCT CTTTACTAAT TCAAGGGTAA AATGGCCTTT TCCTGAGCCG
      241 ATTTCAAAGA TATTATCATG TTCATTTAAT CTTATGTTTG TCATAATCTT GTCGATATTA
      301 TGCTTAGAAG TAATAAAGTT TTGACTGTGT TTTATATTTT TCTCGTTCAT TTATAACCCT
      361 CTTTAATTTG GTTATATGAA TTTTGCTTAT TAACGATTCA TTATAACCAC TTATTTTTTG
      421 TTTGGTTGAT AATGAACTGT GCTGATTACA AAAATACTAA AAATGCCCAT ATTTTTTCCT
      481 CCTTATAAAA TTAGTATAAT TATAGCACGA CCTCTGATAA ATATGAACAT GATGAGTGAT
      541 CGTTAAATTT ATACTGCAAT CGGATGCGAT TATTGAATAA AAGATATGAG AGATTTATCT
      601 AATTTCTTTT TTCTTGTAAA AAAAGAAAGT TCTTAAAGGT TTTATAGTTT TGGTCGTAGA
      661 GCACACGGTT TAACGACTTA ATTACGAAGT AAATAAGTCT AGTGTGTTAG ACTTTATGAA
      721 ATCTATATAC GTTTATATAT ATTTATTATC CGGAGGTGTA GCATGTCTCA TTCAATTTTG
      781 AGGGTTGCCA GAGTTAAAGG ATCGGGTCAC GCGTAGGACG CGTCGAGTAG GGTAATGATA
      841 TAGATGCCGT CCTAGCGGCA nnnnnnnnnn nnnnnnnnnn GTTCCGCAGC CACACGCCGT
      901 GTGAAGCTGG TAGACCGGGG ACTTATCATC CAACCTGTTA CTCGGTACCA AATTCCAGAA
      961 AAGAGGCCTC CCGAAAGGGG GGCCTTTTTT CGTTTTGGTC CTAATGGCTT TTACTCCATT
     1021 TGATTGAGAA ACACAATTTT TGTCAAAGAT AAATTGTATG ATAGAAATTC GCTAATGCGA
     1081 AAATCGATTT CAATATGGAA CGGCCAGTAT ATACGACGTT TCGAAGGAGG GTAAACGAAT
     1141 GGAAAAAAAG GAATTTCGTG TTTTGATAAA ATACTGTTTT CTGAAGGGAA AAAATACAGT
     1201 GGAAGCAAAA ACTTGGCTTG ATAATGAGTT TCCGGACTCT GCCCCAGGGA AATCAACAAT
     1261 AATTGATTGG TATGCAAAAT TCAAGCGTGG TGAAATGAGC ACGGAGGACG GTGAACGCAG
     1321 TGGACGCCCG AAAGAGGTGG TTACCGACGA AAACATCAAA AAAATCCACA AAATGATTTT
     1381 GAATGACCGT AAAATGAAGT TGATCGAGAT AGCAGAGGCC TTAAAGATAT CAAAGGAACG
     1441 TGTTGGTCAT ATCATTCATC AATATTTGGA TATGCGGAAG CTCTGTGCGA AATGGGTGCC
     1501 GCGCGAGCTC ACATTTGACC AAAAACAACG ACGTGTTGAT GATTCTAAGC GGTGTTTGCA
     1561 GCTGTTAACT CGTAATACAC CCGAGTTTTT CCGTCGATAT GTGACAATGG ATGAAACATG
     1621 GCTCCATCAC TACACTCCTG AGTCCAATCG ACAGTCGGCT GAGTGGACAG CGACCGGTGA
     1681 ACCGTCTCCG AAGCGTGGAA AGACTCAAAA GTCCGCTGGC AAAGTAATGG CCTCTGTTTT
     1741 TTGGGATGCG CATGGAATAA TTTTTATCGA TTATCTTGAG AAGGGAAAAA CCATCAACAG
     1801 TGACTATTAT ATGGCGTTAT TGGAGCGTTT GAAGGTCGAA ATCGCGGCAA AACGGCCCCA
     1861 CATGAAGAAG AAAAAAGTGT TGTTCCACCA AGACAACGCA CCGTGCCACA AGTCATTGAG
     1921 AACGATGGCA AAAATTCATG AATTGGGCTT CGAATTGCTT CCCCACCCGC CGTATTCTCC
     1981 AGATCTGGCC CCCAGCGACT TTTTCTTGTT CTCAGACCTC AAAAGGATGC TCGCAGGGAA
     2041 AAAATTTGGC TGCAATGAAG AGGTGATCGC CGAAACTGAG GCCTATTTTG AGGCAAAACC
     2101 GAAGGAGTAC TACCAAAATG GTATCAAAAA ATTGGAAGGT CGTTATAATC GTTGTATCGC
     2161 TCTTGAAGGG AACTATGTTG AATAAGCTTG GAATCTCCTT CTCGCCTCTT TCGCTGAACA
     2221 CGAAAGCGAA TCCGTTCAGC ACACACTTTA CGATATGGCG CAAAAAGTCC TCGGCTGCGT
     2281 GCCGGAAGTG AAAGACATCC ACCTCACCAT GCCCAACAAG CATTGCCTGC TCGTGGACCT
     2341 GTCCCGCTTC GGTCAGGACA ATCCCAACGA CTTTTCCGCT GCATAACCCT GCTTCGGGGT
     2401 CATTATAGCG ATTTTTTCGG TATATCCATC CTTTTTCGCA CGATATACAG GATTTTGCCA
     2461 AAGGGTTCGT GTAGACTTTC CTTGGTGTAT CCAACGGCGT CAGCCGGGCA GGATAGGTGA
     2521 AGTAGGCCCA CCCGCGAGCG GGTGTTCCTT CTTCACTGTC CCTTATTCGC ACCTGGCGGT
     2581 GCTCAACGGG AATCCTGCTC TGCGAGGCTG GCCGTACTCC TTCGGAGACG AGACGAGACA
     2641 GCCTGAGAAT GGATGCGAGT AATGATACAA CAATAGCGTG CTGTTCGCAC GCTAAGGTCA
     2701 GGCGGAATGG CACTTCCTTA TTCCAGATGC GTGCGGATTA TGCATGACTG GCCGTCGTTT
     2761 TACAACGTCG TGACTGGGAA AACCCTGGCG CTTGTGGTGG ATCACAGTTA TTGGAGACTT
     2821 CCTTGGCCGT ACGATGGGTT TTGTTTCAGG TATCTGGCAC TTTTCGGGGA AATGTGCGCG
     2881 GAACCCCTAT TTGTTTATTT TTCTAAATAC ATTCAAATAT GTATCCGCTC ATGAGACAAT
     2941 AACCCTGATA AATGCTTCAA TAATATTGAA AAAGGAAGAG TATGAGTATT CAACATTTCC
     3001 GTGTCGCCCT TATTCCCTTT TTTGCGGCAT TTTGCCTTCC TGTTTTTGCT CACCCAGAAA
     3061 CGCTGGTGAA AGTAAAAGAT GCTGAAGATC AGTTGGGTGC ACGAGTGGGT TACATCGAAC
     3121 TGGATCTCAA CAGCGGTAAG ATCCTTGAGA GTTTTCGCCC CGAAGAACGT TTTCCAATGA
     3181 TGAGCACTTT TAAAGTTCTG CTATGTGGCG CGGTATTATC CCGTATTGAC GCCGGGCAAG
     3241 AGCAACTCGG TCGCCGCATA CACTATTCTC AGAATGACTT GGTTGAGTAC TCACCAGTCA
     3301 CAGAAAAGCA TCTTACGGAT GGCATGACAG TAAGAGAATT ATGCAGTGCT GCCATAACCA
     3361 TGAGTGATAA CACTGCGGCC AACTTACTTC TGACAACGAT CGGAGGACCG AAGGAGCTAA
     3421 CCGCTTTTTT GCACAACATG GGGGATCATG TAACTCGCCT TGATCGTTGG GAACCGGAGC
     3481 TGAATGAAGC CATACCAAAC GACGAGCGTG ACACCACGAT GCCTGTAGCA ATGGCAACAA
     3541 CGTTGCGCAA ACTATTAACT GGCGAACTAC TTACTCTAGC TTCCCGGCAA CAATTAATAG
     3601 ACTGGATGGA GGCGGATAAA GTTGCAGGAC CACTTCTGCG CTCGGCCCTT CCGGCTGGCT
     3661 GGTTTATTGC TGATAAATCT GGAGCCGGTG AGCGTGGCTC TCGCGGTATC ATTGCAGCAC
     3721 TGGGGCCAGA TGGTAAGCCC TCCCGTATCG TAGTTATCTA CACGACGGGG AGTCAGGCAA
     3781 CTATGGATGA ACGAAATAGA CAGATCGCTG AGATAGGTGC CTCACTGATT AAGCATTGGT
     3841 AACTGTCAGA CCAAGTTTAC TCATATATAC TTTAGATTGA TTTAAAACTT CATTTTTAAT
     3901 TTAAAAGGAT CTAGGTGAAG ATCCTTGAAT TGCCATTATC AACAAGTTTG TACAAAAAAG
     3961 CAGGCTCCGA ATTGGTATCA CGAGGACGAT TTGAAGCCCC CTACCCATTT ACGCTGACTT
     4021 GACGGGACGG CGGCTTTGTT GAATAGAGCG TCAGACCCCG TAGAAAAGAT CAAAGGATCT
     4081 TCGGCCGGCC GGCGCGCCGA TCTGAAGATC AGCAGTTCAA CCTGTTGATA GTACGTACTA
     4141 AGCTCTCATG TTTCACGTAC TAAGCTCTCA TGTTTAACGT ACTAAGCTCT CATGTTTAAC
     4201 GAACTAAACC CTCATGGCTA ACGTACTAAG CTCTCATGGC TAACGTACTA AGCTCTCATG
     4261 TTTCACGTAC TAAGCTCTCA TGTTTGAACA ATAAAATTAA TATAAATCAG CAACTTAAAT
     4321 AGCCTCTAAG GTTTTAAGTT TTATAAGAAA AAAAAGAATA TATAAGGCTT TTAAAGCCTT
     4381 TAAGGTTTAA CGGTTGTGGA CAACAAGCCA GGGATGTAAC GCACTGAGAA GCCCTTAGAG
     4441 CCTCTCAAAG CAATTTTGAG TGACACAGGA ACACTTAACG GCTGACATGG GGCGCGCCCA
     4501 GCTGTAACGC CAGCAACGCG GCCTTTTTAC GGTTCCTGGC CTTTTGCTGG CCTTTTGCTC
     4561 ACATGTTCTT TCCAGCGACA TATGCCATAC GCCGAACTGA ACTCCACCTA ATGTCTTGGA
     4621 GATTGTCGGA TAGCGCGGAA TAGGATTGTG CCCTCTGAGC GGATAACAAT TTCACACAGG
     4681 AAACAGCTAT GACCATGACA CATGCATCCA CCATCGCAGA CTTATCATCA CTGAGCCTCC
     4741 ACCTAGCCTA TACAACAATA GCGTGCGTGG TTAGCACGCT AGGTGGAAGG GCTCGGAGTT
     4801 GTGGTAATCT ATGTATCCTG GGGTTAGCGT AACAGGTTGG ATGATAAGTC CCCGGTCTAG
     4861 CCGACTGCGC AAAAGACATA ATCGATTCAC AAAAAATAGG CACACGAAAA ACAAGTTAAG
     4921 GGATGCAGTT TATGCATCCC TTAACAAGCT TACTTATTAA ATAATTTATA GCTATTGAAA
     4981 AGAGATAAGA ATTGTTCAAA GCTAATATTG TTTAAATCGT CAATTCCTGC ATGTTTTAAG
     5041 GAATTGTTAA ATTGATTTTT TGTAAATATT TTCTTGTATT CTTTGTTAAC CCATTTCATA
     5101 ACGAAATAAT TATACTTTTG TTTATCTTTG TGTGATATTC TTGATTTTTT TCTACTTAAT
     5161 CTGATAAGTG AGCTATTCAC TTTAGGTTTA GGATGAAAAT ATTCTCTTGG AACCATACTT
     5221 AATATAGAAA TATCAACTTC TGCCATTAAA AGTAATGCCA ATGAGCGTTT TGTATTTAAT
     5281 AATCTTTTAG CAAACCCGTA TTCCACGATT AAATAAATCT CATTAGCTAT ACTA
//
