# Supplementary material for: A genetic platform for a biocementation bacterium
Source: bioRxiv preprint, doi:10.64898/2025.12.05.692644, version 1 (2025-12-06)
Supplement: Plasmid Sequences [file 692644_file03.zip › Sporosarcina Plasmid Vectors/Transposon plasmids/pGLU_472.gb]

LOCUS       pGLU_472                5738 bp ds-DNA     circular     30-APR-2025
DEFINITION  .
FEATURES             Location/Qualifiers
     CDS             1..1431
                     /label="Tn5_TnpA"
                     /ApEinfo_revcolor="#f58a5e"
                     /ApEinfo_fwdcolor="#f58a5e"
     prokaryote t... 1436..1616
                     /label="TAmarelleT9"
                     /ApEinfo_revcolor="#f58a5e"
                     /ApEinfo_fwdcolor="#f58a5e"
     miscellaneous   1617..1862
                     /label="oriT"
                     /ApEinfo_revcolor="#84b0dc"
                     /ApEinfo_fwdcolor="#84b0dc"
     miscellaneous   complement(1871..1910)
                     /label="UNS1"
                     /ApEinfo_revcolor="#9eafd2"
                     /ApEinfo_fwdcolor="#9eafd2"
     prokaryote t... complement(1911..1940)
                     /label="L2U5H11"
                     /ApEinfo_revcolor="#f8d3a9"
                     /ApEinfo_fwdcolor="#f8d3a9"
     primer_bind     complement(1993..2009)
                     /label="M13 fwd"
                     /ApEinfo_revcolor="#d59687"
                     /ApEinfo_fwdcolor="#d59687"
     primer_bind     complement(1993..2010)
                     /label="M13-fwd"
                     /ApEinfo_revcolor="#85dae9"
                     /ApEinfo_fwdcolor="#85dae9"
     promoter        2123..2227
                     /label="Pamp"
                     /ApEinfo_revcolor="#faac61"
                     /ApEinfo_fwdcolor="#faac61"
     CDS             2228..3088
                     /label="AmpR"
                     /ApEinfo_revcolor="#f58a5e"
                     /ApEinfo_fwdcolor="#f58a5e"
     misc_recomb     3189..3209
                     /label="attB1"
                     /ApEinfo_revcolor="#c7b0e3"
                     /ApEinfo_fwdcolor="#c7b0e3"
     misc_feature    3189..3209
                     /label="Gateway recomb1"
                     /ApEinfo_revcolor="#f58a5e"
                     /ApEinfo_fwdcolor="#f58a5e"
     ORI             complement(3345..3733)
                     /label="R6K ORI"
                     /ApEinfo_revcolor="#f58a5e"
                     /ApEinfo_fwdcolor="#f58a5e"
     primer_bind     3923..3939
                     /label="M13 rev"
                     /ApEinfo_revcolor="#c7b0e3"
                     /ApEinfo_fwdcolor="#c7b0e3"
     primer_bind     3923..3943
                     /label="M13-rev"
                     /ApEinfo_revcolor="#85dae9"
                     /ApEinfo_fwdcolor="#85dae9"
     prokaryote p... complement(3996..4027)
                     /label="L2U8H11"
                     /ApEinfo_revcolor="#75c6a9"
                     /ApEinfo_fwdcolor="#75c6a9"
     miscellaneous   complement(4028..4067)
                     /label="UNSX"
                     /ApEinfo_revcolor="#9eafd2"
                     /ApEinfo_fwdcolor="#9eafd2"
     miscellaneous   4076..4094
                     /label="Tn5_LE"
                     /ApEinfo_revcolor="#faac61"
                     /ApEinfo_fwdcolor="#faac61"
     miscellaneous   complement(4076..4094)
                     /label="Tn5_RE"
                     /ApEinfo_revcolor="#faac61"
                     /ApEinfo_fwdcolor="#faac61"
     prokaryote t... complement(4095..4180)
                     /label="TermC"
                     /ApEinfo_revcolor="#f8d3a9"
                     /ApEinfo_fwdcolor="#f8d3a9"
     misc_feature    complement(4185..4919)
                     /label="ermC"
                     /ApEinfo_revcolor="#faac61"
                     /ApEinfo_fwdcolor="#faac61"
     prokaryote p... complement(4921..5372)
                     /label="PermC"
                     /ApEinfo_revcolor="#faac61"
                     /ApEinfo_fwdcolor="#faac61"
     RBS             complement(5042..5052)
                     /label="bsRBS"
                     /ApEinfo_revcolor="#b7e6d7"
                     /ApEinfo_fwdcolor="#b7e6d7"
     misc_feature    5373..5402
                     /label="F primer binding"
                     /ApEinfo_revcolor="#d6b295"
                     /ApEinfo_fwdcolor="#d6b295"
     Primer site     5373..5402
                     /label="F-skpp-asm-15-mer-2x"
                     /ApEinfo_revcolor="#f58a5e"
                     /ApEinfo_fwdcolor="#f58a5e"
     Barcode         5407..5426
                     /label="BC.0006"
                     /ApEinfo_revcolor="#c6c9d1"
                     /ApEinfo_fwdcolor="#c6c9d1"
     Barcode         5407..5426
                     /label=">skpp-6-F sk20mer-46145"
                     /ApEinfo_revcolor="#faac61"
                     /ApEinfo_fwdcolor="#faac61"
     Primer site     5450..5479
                     /label="R-skpp-asm-15-mer-2x"
                     /ApEinfo_revcolor="#f58a5e"
                     /ApEinfo_fwdcolor="#f58a5e"
     misc_feature    complement(5450..5479)
                     /label="R primer binding"
                     /ApEinfo_revcolor="#d6b295"
                     /ApEinfo_fwdcolor="#d6b295"
     miscellaneous   5480..5498
                     /label="Tn5_RE"
                     /ApEinfo_revcolor="#faac61"
                     /ApEinfo_fwdcolor="#faac61"
     miscellaneous   complement(5480..5498)
                     /label="Tn5_LE"
                     /ApEinfo_revcolor="#faac61"
                     /ApEinfo_fwdcolor="#faac61"
     terminator      5499..5559
                     /label="L3S2P21"
                     /ApEinfo_revcolor="#c6c9d1"
                     /ApEinfo_fwdcolor="#c6c9d1"
     Promoter        5560..5738
                     /label="p13291"
                     /ApEinfo_revcolor="#b1ff67"
                     /ApEinfo_fwdcolor="#b1ff67"
ORIGIN
        1 ATGATTACCA GTGCACTGCA TCGTGCGGCG GATTGGGCGA AAAGCGTGTT TTCTAGTGCT
       61 GCGCTGGGTG ATCCGCGTCG TACCGCGCGT CTGGTGAATG TTGCGGCGCA ACTGGCCAAA
      121 TATAGCGGCA AAAGCATTAC CATTAGCAGC GAAGGCAGCA AAGCCATGCA GGAAGGCGCG
      181 TATCGTTTTA TTCGTAATCC GAACGTGAGC GCGGAAGCGA TTCGTAAAGC GGGTGCCATG
      241 CAGACCGTGA AACTGGCCCA GGAATTTCCG GAACTGCTGG CAATTGAAGA TACCACCTCT
      301 CTGAGCTATC GTCATCAGGT GGCGGAAGAA CTGGGCAAAC TGGGTAGCAT TCAGGATAAA
      361 AGCCGTGGTT GGTGGGTGCA TAGCGTGCTG CTGCTGGAAG CGACCACCTT TCGTACCGTG
      421 GGCCTGCTGC ATCAAGAATG GTGGATGCGT CCGGATGATC CGGCGGATGC GGATGAAAAA
      481 GAAAGCGGCA AATGGCTGGC CGCTGCTGCA ACTTCGCGTC TGAGAATGGG CAGCATGATG
      541 AGCAACGTGA TTGCGGTGTG CGATCGTGAA GCGGATATTC ATGCGTATCT GCAAGATAAA
      601 CTGGCCCATA ACGAACGTTT TGTGGTGCGT AGCAAACATC CGCGTAAAGA TGTGGAAAGC
      661 GGCCTGTATC TGTATGATCA CCTGAAAAAC CAGCCGGAAC TGGGCGGCTA TCAGATTAGC
      721 ATTCCGCAGA AAGGCGTGGT GGATAAACGT GGCAAACGTA AAAACCGTCC GGCGCGTAAA
      781 GCGAGCCTGA GCCTGCGTAG CGGCCGTATT ACCCTGAAAC AGGGCAACAT TACCCTGAAC
      841 GCGGTGCTGG CCGAAGAAAT TAATCCGCCG AAAGGCGAAA CCCCGCTGAA ATGGCTGCTG
      901 CTGACCAGCG AGCCGGTGGA AAGTCTGGCC CAAGCGCTGC GTGTGATTGA TATTTATACC
      961 CATCGTTGGC GCATTGAAGA ATTTCACAAA GCGTGGAAAA CGGGTGCGGG TGCGGAACGT
     1021 CAGCGTATGG AAGAACCGGA TAACCTGGAA CGTATGGTGA GCATTCTGAG CTTTGTGGCG
     1081 GTGCGTCTGC TGCAACTGCG TGAATCTTTT ACTCCGCCGC AAGCACTGCG TGCGCAGGGC
     1141 CTGCTGAAAG AAGCGGAACA CGTTGAAAGC CAGAGCGCGG AAACCGTGCT GACCCCGGAT
     1201 GAATGCCAAC TGCTGGGCTA TCTGGATAAA GGCAAACGCA AACGCAAAGA AAAAGCGGGC
     1261 AGCCTGCAAT GGGCGTATAT GGCGATTGCG CGTCTGGGCG GCTTTATGGA TAGCAAACGT
     1321 ACCGGCATTG CGAGCTGGGG TGCGCTGTGG GAAGGTTGGG AAGCGCTGCA AAGCAAACTG
     1381 GATGGCTTTC TGGCCGCGAA AGACCTGATG GCGCAGGGCA TTAAAATCTA AGCTTGGAAT
     1441 CTCCTTCTCG CCTCTTTCGC TGAACACGAA AGCGAATCCG TTCAGCACAC ACTTTACGAT
     1501 ATGGCGCAAA AAGTCCTCGG CTGCGTGCCG GAAGTGAAAG ACATCCACCT CACCATGCCC
     1561 AACAAGCATT GCCTGCTCGT GGACCTGTCC CGCTTCGGTC AGGACAATCC CAACGACTTT
     1621 TCCGCTGCAT AACCCTGCTT CGGGGTCATT ATAGCGATTT TTTCGGTATA TCCATCCTTT
     1681 TTCGCACGAT ATACAGGATT TTGCCAAAGG GTTCGTGTAG ACTTTCCTTG GTGTATCCAA
     1741 CGGCGTCAGC CGGGCAGGAT AGGTGAAGTA GGCCCACCCG CGAGCGGGTG TTCCTTCTTC
     1801 ACTGTCCCTT ATTCGCACCT GGCGGTGCTC AACGGGAATC CTGCTCTGCG AGGCTGGCCG
     1861 TACTCCTTCG GAGACGAGAC GAGACAGCCT GAGAATGGAT GCGAGTAATG ATACAACAAT
     1921 AGCGTGCTGT TCGCACGCTA AGGTCAGGCG GAATGGCACT TCCTTATTCC AGATGCGTGC
     1981 GGATTATGCA TGACTGGCCG TCGTTTTACA ACGTCGTGAC TGGGAAAACC CTGGCGCTTG
     2041 TGGTGGATCA CAGTTATTGG AGACTTCCTT GGCCGTACGA TGGGTTTTGT TTCAGGTATC
     2101 TGGCACTTTT CGGGGAAATG TGCGCGGAAC CCCTATTTGT TTATTTTTCT AAATACATTC
     2161 AAATATGTAT CCGCTCATGA GACAATAACC CTGATAAATG CTTCAATAAT ATTGAAAAAG
     2221 GAAGAGTATG AGTATTCAAC ATTTCCGTGT CGCCCTTATT CCCTTTTTTG CGGCATTTTG
     2281 CCTTCCTGTT TTTGCTCACC CAGAAACGCT GGTGAAAGTA AAAGATGCTG AAGATCAGTT
     2341 GGGTGCACGA GTGGGTTACA TCGAACTGGA TCTCAACAGC GGTAAGATCC TTGAGAGTTT
     2401 TCGCCCCGAA GAACGTTTTC CAATGATGAG CACTTTTAAA GTTCTGCTAT GTGGCGCGGT
     2461 ATTATCCCGT ATTGACGCCG GGCAAGAGCA ACTCGGTCGC CGCATACACT ATTCTCAGAA
     2521 TGACTTGGTT GAGTACTCAC CAGTCACAGA AAAGCATCTT ACGGATGGCA TGACAGTAAG
     2581 AGAATTATGC AGTGCTGCCA TAACCATGAG TGATAACACT GCGGCCAACT TACTTCTGAC
     2641 AACGATCGGA GGACCGAAGG AGCTAACCGC TTTTTTGCAC AACATGGGGG ATCATGTAAC
     2701 TCGCCTTGAT CGTTGGGAAC CGGAGCTGAA TGAAGCCATA CCAAACGACG AGCGTGACAC
     2761 CACGATGCCT GTAGCAATGG CAACAACGTT GCGCAAACTA TTAACTGGCG AACTACTTAC
     2821 TCTAGCTTCC CGGCAACAAT TAATAGACTG GATGGAGGCG GATAAAGTTG CAGGACCACT
     2881 TCTGCGCTCG GCCCTTCCGG CTGGCTGGTT TATTGCTGAT AAATCTGGAG CCGGTGAGCG
     2941 TGGCTCTCGC GGTATCATTG CAGCACTGGG GCCAGATGGT AAGCCCTCCC GTATCGTAGT
     3001 TATCTACACG ACGGGGAGTC AGGCAACTAT GGATGAACGA AATAGACAGA TCGCTGAGAT
     3061 AGGTGCCTCA CTGATTAAGC ATTGGTAACT GTCAGACCAA GTTTACTCAT ATATACTTTA
     3121 GATTGATTTA AAACTTCATT TTTAATTTAA AAGGATCTAG GTGAAGATCC TTGAATTGCC
     3181 ATTATCAACA AGTTTGTACA AAAAAGCAGG CTCCGAATTG GTATCACGAG GACGATTTGA
     3241 AGCCCCCTAC CCATTTACGC TGACTTGACG GGACGGCGGC TTTGTTGAAT AGAGCGTCAG
     3301 ACCCCGTAGA AAAGATCAAA GGATCTTCGG CCGGCCGGCG CGCCGATCTG AAGATCAGCA
     3361 GTTCAACCTG TTGATAGTAC GTACTAAGCT CTCATGTTTC ACGTACTAAG CTCTCATGTT
     3421 TAACGTACTA AGCTCTCATG TTTAACGAAC TAAACCCTCA TGGCTAACGT ACTAAGCTCT
     3481 CATGGCTAAC GTACTAAGCT CTCATGTTTC ACGTACTAAG CTCTCATGTT TGAACAATAA
     3541 AATTAATATA AATCAGCAAC TTAAATAGCC TCTAAGGTTT TAAGTTTTAT AAGAAAAAAA
     3601 AGAATATATA AGGCTTTTAA AGCCTTTAAG GTTTAACGGT TGTGGACAAC AAGCCAGGGA
     3661 TGTAACGCAC TGAGAAGCCC TTAGAGCCTC TCAAAGCAAT TTTGAGTGAC ACAGGAACAC
     3721 TTAACGGCTG ACATGGGGCG CGCCCAGCTG TAACGCCAGC AACGCGGCCT TTTTACGGTT
     3781 CCTGGCCTTT TGCTGGCCTT TTGCTCACAT GTTCTTTCCA GCGACATATG CCATACGCCG
     3841 AACTGAACTC CACCTAATGT CTTGGAGATT GTCGGATAGC GCGGAATAGG ATTGTGCCCT
     3901 CTGAGCGGAT AACAATTTCA CACAGGAAAC AGCTATGACC ATGACACATG CATCCACCAT
     3961 CGCAGACTTA TCATCACTGA GCCTCCACCT AGCCTATACA ACAATAGCGT GCGTGGTTAG
     4021 CACGCTAGGT GGAAGGGCTC GGAGTTGTGG TAATCTATGT ATCCTGGGGT TAGCGCTGTC
     4081 TCTTATACAC ATCTGCCGAC TGCGCAAAAG ACATAATCGA TTCACAAAAA ATAGGCACAC
     4141 GAAAAACAAG TTAAGGGATG CAGTTTATGC ATCCCTTAAC AAGCTTACTT ATTAAATAAT
     4201 TTATAGCTAT TGAAAAGAGA TAAGAATTGT TCAAAGCTAA TATTGTTTAA ATCGTCAATT
     4261 CCTGCATGTT TTAAGGAATT GTTAAATTGA TTTTTTGTAA ATATTTTCTT GTATTCTTTG
     4321 TTAACCCATT TCATAACGAA ATAATTATAC TTTTGTTTAT CTTTGTGTGA TATTCTTGAT
     4381 TTTTTTCTAC TTAATCTGAT AAGTGAGCTA TTCACTTTAG GTTTAGGATG AAAATATTCT
     4441 CTTGGAACCA TACTTAATAT AGAAATATCA ACTTCTGCCA TTAAAAGTAA TGCCAATGAG
     4501 CGTTTTGTAT TTAATAATCT TTTAGCAAAC CCGTATTCCA CGATTAAATA AATCTCATTA
     4561 GCTATACTAT CAAAAACAAT TTTGCGTATT ATATCCGTAC TTATGTTATA AGGTATATTA
     4621 CCATATATTT TATAGGATTG GTTTTTAGGA AATTTAAACT GCAATATATC CTTGTTTAAA
     4681 ACTTGGAAAT TATCGTGATC AACAAGTTTA TTTTCTGTAG TTTTGCATAA TTTATGGTCT
     4741 ATTTCAATGG CAGTTACGAA ATTACACCTC TTTACTAATT CAAGGGTAAA ATGGCCTTTT
     4801 CCTGAGCCGA TTTCAAAGAT ATTATCATGT TCATTTAATC TTATGTTTGT CATAATCTTG
     4861 TCGATATTAT GCTTAGAAGT AATAAAGTTT TGACTGTGTT TTATATTTTT CTCGTTCATT
     4921 TATAACCCTC TTTAATTTGG TTATATGAAT TTTGCTTATT AACGATTCAT TATAACCACT
     4981 TATTTTTTGT TTGGTTGATA ATGAACTGTG CTGATTACAA AAATACTAAA AATGCCCATA
     5041 TTTTTTCCTC CTTATAAAAT TAGTATAATT ATAGCACGAC CTCTGATAAA TATGAACATG
     5101 ATGAGTGATC GTTAAATTTA TACTGCAATC GGATGCGATT ATTGAATAAA AGATATGAGA
     5161 GATTTATCTA ATTTCTTTTT TCTTGTAAAA AAAGAAAGTT CTTAAAGGTT TTATAGTTTT
     5221 GGTCGTAGAG CACACGGTTT AACGACTTAA TTACGAAGTA AATAAGTCTA GTGTGTTAGA
     5281 CTTTATGAAA TCTATATACG TTTATATATA TTTATTATCC GGAGGTGTAG CATGTCTCAT
     5341 TCAATTTTGA GGGTTGCCAG AGTTAAAGGA TCGGGTCACG CGTAGGACGC GTCGAGTAGG
     5401 GTAATGCATG TTTAGGAACG CTACCGGCAn nnnnnnnnnn nnnnnnnnnG TTCCGCAGCC
     5461 ACACGCCGTG TGAAGCTGGA GATGTGTATA AGAGACAGCT CGGTACCAAA TTCCAGAAAA
     5521 GAGGCCTCCC GAAAGGGGGG CCTTTTTTCG TTTTGGTCCA ATAAATGTGT CAGGCTTTTC
     5581 AAGAAACCTA AATAAAAGTA GAGCAGGGAA ATCTAACAGA TTCTCTACTC TACTTTTTCT
     5641 CTCTTTATTG AAGGGAAATT TAAAAGTGAA AAGTATTTTG GCATCGTCCG CCTATTGATG
     5701 TAAAATAGAA GTAAGTGCAG TAGAAGGGGG TATGAAAA
//
