# Supplementary material for: A genetic platform for a biocementation bacterium
Source: bioRxiv preprint, doi:10.64898/2025.12.05.692644, version 1 (2025-12-06)
Supplement: Plasmid Sequences [file 692644_file03.zip › Sporosarcina Plasmid Vectors/Transposon plasmids/pGLU_462.gb]

LOCUS       pGLU_462                5376 bp ds-DNA     circular     30-APR-2025
DEFINITION  .
FEATURES             Location/Qualifiers
     prokaryote p... complement(352..803)
                     /label="PermC"
                     /ApEinfo_revcolor="#faac61"
                     /ApEinfo_fwdcolor="#faac61"
     RBS             complement(473..483)
                     /label="bsRBS"
                     /ApEinfo_revcolor="#b7e6d7"
                     /ApEinfo_fwdcolor="#b7e6d7"
     misc_feature    804..833
                     /label="F primer binding"
                     /ApEinfo_revcolor="#d6b295"
                     /ApEinfo_fwdcolor="#d6b295"
     Primer site     804..833
                     /label="F-skpp-asm-15-mer-2x"
                     /ApEinfo_revcolor="#f58a5e"
                     /ApEinfo_fwdcolor="#f58a5e"
     Barcode         838..857
                     /label=">skpp-5-F sk20mer-35738"
                     /ApEinfo_revcolor="#faac61"
                     /ApEinfo_fwdcolor="#faac61"
     Barcode         838..857
                     /label="BC.0005"
                     /ApEinfo_revcolor="#c6c9d1"
                     /ApEinfo_fwdcolor="#c6c9d1"
     Primer site     881..910
                     /label="R-skpp-asm-15-mer-2x"
                     /ApEinfo_revcolor="#f58a5e"
                     /ApEinfo_fwdcolor="#f58a5e"
     misc_feature    complement(881..910)
                     /label="R primer binding"
                     /ApEinfo_revcolor="#d6b295"
                     /ApEinfo_fwdcolor="#d6b295"
     miscellaneous   911..940
                     /label="Himar_RE"
                     /ApEinfo_revcolor="#faac61"
                     /ApEinfo_fwdcolor="#faac61"
     miscellaneous   complement(911..940)
                     /label="Himar_LE"
                     /ApEinfo_revcolor="#faac61"
                     /ApEinfo_fwdcolor="#faac61"
     terminator      941..1001
                     /label="L3S2P21"
                     /ApEinfo_revcolor="#c6c9d1"
                     /ApEinfo_fwdcolor="#c6c9d1"
     Promoter        1002..1180
                     /label="p13291"
                     /ApEinfo_revcolor="#b1ff67"
                     /ApEinfo_fwdcolor="#b1ff67"
     CDS             1181..2227
                     /label="Himar.007"
                     /ApEinfo_revcolor="#ffef86"
                     /ApEinfo_fwdcolor="#ffef86"
     prokaryote t... 2232..2412
                     /label="TAmarelleT9"
                     /ApEinfo_revcolor="#f58a5e"
                     /ApEinfo_fwdcolor="#f58a5e"
     miscellaneous   2413..2658
                     /label="oriT"
                     /ApEinfo_revcolor="#84b0dc"
                     /ApEinfo_fwdcolor="#84b0dc"
     miscellaneous   complement(2667..2706)
                     /label="UNS1"
                     /ApEinfo_revcolor="#9eafd2"
                     /ApEinfo_fwdcolor="#9eafd2"
     prokaryote t... complement(2707..2736)
                     /label="L2U5H11"
                     /ApEinfo_revcolor="#f8d3a9"
                     /ApEinfo_fwdcolor="#f8d3a9"
     primer_bind     complement(2789..2805)
                     /label="M13 fwd"
                     /ApEinfo_revcolor="#d59687"
                     /ApEinfo_fwdcolor="#d59687"
     primer_bind     complement(2789..2806)
                     /label="M13-fwd"
                     /ApEinfo_revcolor="#85dae9"
                     /ApEinfo_fwdcolor="#85dae9"
     promoter        2919..3023
                     /label="Pamp"
                     /ApEinfo_revcolor="#faac61"
                     /ApEinfo_fwdcolor="#faac61"
     CDS             3024..3884
                     /label="AmpR"
                     /ApEinfo_revcolor="#f58a5e"
                     /ApEinfo_fwdcolor="#f58a5e"
     misc_feature    3985..4005
                     /label="Gateway recomb1"
                     /ApEinfo_revcolor="#f58a5e"
                     /ApEinfo_fwdcolor="#f58a5e"
     misc_recomb     3985..4005
                     /label="attB1"
                     /ApEinfo_revcolor="#c7b0e3"
                     /ApEinfo_fwdcolor="#c7b0e3"
     ORI             complement(4141..4529)
                     /label="R6K ORI"
                     /ApEinfo_revcolor="#f58a5e"
                     /ApEinfo_fwdcolor="#f58a5e"
     primer_bind     4719..4735
                     /label="M13 rev"
                     /ApEinfo_revcolor="#c7b0e3"
                     /ApEinfo_fwdcolor="#c7b0e3"
     primer_bind     4719..4739
                     /label="M13-rev"
                     /ApEinfo_revcolor="#85dae9"
                     /ApEinfo_fwdcolor="#85dae9"
     prokaryote p... complement(4792..4823)
                     /label="L2U8H11"
                     /ApEinfo_revcolor="#75c6a9"
                     /ApEinfo_fwdcolor="#75c6a9"
     miscellaneous   complement(4824..4863)
                     /label="UNSX"
                     /ApEinfo_revcolor="#9eafd2"
                     /ApEinfo_fwdcolor="#9eafd2"
     miscellaneous   4872..4901
                     /label="Himar_LE"
                     /ApEinfo_revcolor="#faac61"
                     /ApEinfo_fwdcolor="#faac61"
     miscellaneous   complement(4872..4901)
                     /label="Himar_RE"
                     /ApEinfo_revcolor="#faac61"
                     /ApEinfo_fwdcolor="#faac61"
     prokaryote t... complement(4902..4987)
                     /label="TermC"
                     /ApEinfo_revcolor="#f8d3a9"
                     /ApEinfo_fwdcolor="#f8d3a9"
ORIGIN
        1 TCAAAAACAA TTTTGCGTAT TATATCCGTA CTTATGTTAT AAGGTATATT ACCATATATT
       61 TTATAGGATT GGTTTTTAGG AAATTTAAAC TGCAATATAT CCTTGTTTAA AACTTGGAAA
      121 TTATCGTGAT CAACAAGTTT ATTTTCTGTA GTTTTGCATA ATTTATGGTC TATTTCAATG
      181 GCAGTTACGA AATTACACCT CTTTACTAAT TCAAGGGTAA AATGGCCTTT TCCTGAGCCG
      241 ATTTCAAAGA TATTATCATG TTCATTTAAT CTTATGTTTG TCATAATCTT GTCGATATTA
      301 TGCTTAGAAG TAATAAAGTT TTGACTGTGT TTTATATTTT TCTCGTTCAT TTATAACCCT
      361 CTTTAATTTG GTTATATGAA TTTTGCTTAT TAACGATTCA TTATAACCAC TTATTTTTTG
      421 TTTGGTTGAT AATGAACTGT GCTGATTACA AAAATACTAA AAATGCCCAT ATTTTTTCCT
      481 CCTTATAAAA TTAGTATAAT TATAGCACGA CCTCTGATAA ATATGAACAT GATGAGTGAT
      541 CGTTAAATTT ATACTGCAAT CGGATGCGAT TATTGAATAA AAGATATGAG AGATTTATCT
      601 AATTTCTTTT TTCTTGTAAA AAAAGAAAGT TCTTAAAGGT TTTATAGTTT TGGTCGTAGA
      661 GCACACGGTT TAACGACTTA ATTACGAAGT AAATAAGTCT AGTGTGTTAG ACTTTATGAA
      721 ATCTATATAC GTTTATATAT ATTTATTATC CGGAGGTGTA GCATGTCTCA TTCAATTTTG
      781 AGGGTTGCCA GAGTTAAAGG ATCGGGTCAC GCGTAGGACG CGTCGAGTAG GGTAATGTCC
      841 GACGGGGAGT ATATACTGCA nnnnnnnnnn nnnnnnnnnn GTTCCGCAGC CACACGCCGT
      901 GTGAAGCTGG TAGACCGGGG ACTTATCATC CAACCTGTTA CTCGGTACCA AATTCCAGAA
      961 AAGAGGCCTC CCGAAAGGGG GGCCTTTTTT CGTTTTGGTC CAATAAATGT GTCAGGCTTT
     1021 TCAAGAAACC TAAATAAAAG TAGAGCAGGG AAATCTAACA GATTCTCTAC TCTACTTTTT
     1081 CTCTCTTTAT TGAAGGGAAA TTTAAAAGTG AAAAGTATTT TGGCATCGTC CGCCTATTGA
     1141 TGTAAAATAG AAGTAAGTGC AGTAGAAGGG GGTATGAAAA ATGGAAAAAA AAGAATTTCG
     1201 TGTTTTAATC AAATATTGTT TTTTAAAAGG AAAAAATACA GTTGAAGCAA AAACATGGTT
     1261 AGATAATGAA TTTCCAGATT CAGCACCAGG AAAATCAACA ATTATTGATT GGTATGCAAA
     1321 ATTCAAACGT GGTGAAATGT CAACGGAAGA TGGTGAACGT AGTGGACGTC CAAAAGAAGT
     1381 TGTTACAGAT GAAAATATTA AAAAAATTCA TAAAATGATT CTTAATGACC GTAAAATGAA
     1441 ATTAATTGAA ATTGCAGAAG CATTAAAAAT TTCAAAAGAA CGTGTTGGTC ATATTATTCA
     1501 TCAATATCTT GATATGCGTA AGTTATGTGC GAAATGGGTT CCACGTGAAT TAACATTTGA
     1561 TCAAAAACAA CGTCGTGTTG ATGATTCAAA ACGTTGTTTA CAATTATTAA CACGTAATAC
     1621 ACCAGAATTT TTTCGTCGTT ATGTTACAAT GGATGAAACA TGGTTACATC ATTATACACC
     1681 TGAATCAAAT CGTCAATCGG CTGAATGGAC AGCGACAGGT GAACCATCGC CAAAACGTGG
     1741 AAAAACACAA AAATCAGCTG GCAAAGTAAT GGCATCAGTT TTTTGGGATG CGCATGGAAT
     1801 TATTTTTATT GATTATCTTG AAAAAGGAAA AACGATTAAT AGTGATTATT ATATGGCGTT
     1861 ATTAGAACGT TTAAAAGTCG AAATTGCGGC AAAACGTCCA CATATGAAAA AAAAAAAAGT
     1921 TTTATTTCAT CAAGATAATG CACCATGTCA CAAATCATTA AGAACGATGG CAAAAATTCA
     1981 TGAATTAGGC TTTGAATTAT TACCTCATCC ACCATATTCA CCAGATCTTG CACCATCAGA
     2041 TTTTTTTTTA TTTTCAGATC TTAAAAGAAT GCTAGCAGGT AAAAAATTTG GCTGTAATGA
     2101 AGAAGTTATT GCAGAAACAG AAGCATATTT TGAAGCAAAA CCAAAAGAAT ATTATCAAAA
     2161 TGGTATTAAA AAATTAGAAG GTCGTTATAA TCGTTGTATT GCTTTAGAAG GTAATTATGT
     2221 TGAATAAGCT TGGAATCTCC TTCTCGCCTC TTTCGCTGAA CACGAAAGCG AATCCGTTCA
     2281 GCACACACTT TACGATATGG CGCAAAAAGT CCTCGGCTGC GTGCCGGAAG TGAAAGACAT
     2341 CCACCTCACC ATGCCCAACA AGCATTGCCT GCTCGTGGAC CTGTCCCGCT TCGGTCAGGA
     2401 CAATCCCAAC GACTTTTCCG CTGCATAACC CTGCTTCGGG GTCATTATAG CGATTTTTTC
     2461 GGTATATCCA TCCTTTTTCG CACGATATAC AGGATTTTGC CAAAGGGTTC GTGTAGACTT
     2521 TCCTTGGTGT ATCCAACGGC GTCAGCCGGG CAGGATAGGT GAAGTAGGCC CACCCGCGAG
     2581 CGGGTGTTCC TTCTTCACTG TCCCTTATTC GCACCTGGCG GTGCTCAACG GGAATCCTGC
     2641 TCTGCGAGGC TGGCCGTACT CCTTCGGAGA CGAGACGAGA CAGCCTGAGA ATGGATGCGA
     2701 GTAATGATAC AACAATAGCG TGCTGTTCGC ACGCTAAGGT CAGGCGGAAT GGCACTTCCT
     2761 TATTCCAGAT GCGTGCGGAT TATGCATGAC TGGCCGTCGT TTTACAACGT CGTGACTGGG
     2821 AAAACCCTGG CGCTTGTGGT GGATCACAGT TATTGGAGAC TTCCTTGGCC GTACGATGGG
     2881 TTTTGTTTCA GGTATCTGGC ACTTTTCGGG GAAATGTGCG CGGAACCCCT ATTTGTTTAT
     2941 TTTTCTAAAT ACATTCAAAT ATGTATCCGC TCATGAGACA ATAACCCTGA TAAATGCTTC
     3001 AATAATATTG AAAAAGGAAG AGTATGAGTA TTCAACATTT CCGTGTCGCC CTTATTCCCT
     3061 TTTTTGCGGC ATTTTGCCTT CCTGTTTTTG CTCACCCAGA AACGCTGGTG AAAGTAAAAG
     3121 ATGCTGAAGA TCAGTTGGGT GCACGAGTGG GTTACATCGA ACTGGATCTC AACAGCGGTA
     3181 AGATCCTTGA GAGTTTTCGC CCCGAAGAAC GTTTTCCAAT GATGAGCACT TTTAAAGTTC
     3241 TGCTATGTGG CGCGGTATTA TCCCGTATTG ACGCCGGGCA AGAGCAACTC GGTCGCCGCA
     3301 TACACTATTC TCAGAATGAC TTGGTTGAGT ACTCACCAGT CACAGAAAAG CATCTTACGG
     3361 ATGGCATGAC AGTAAGAGAA TTATGCAGTG CTGCCATAAC CATGAGTGAT AACACTGCGG
     3421 CCAACTTACT TCTGACAACG ATCGGAGGAC CGAAGGAGCT AACCGCTTTT TTGCACAACA
     3481 TGGGGGATCA TGTAACTCGC CTTGATCGTT GGGAACCGGA GCTGAATGAA GCCATACCAA
     3541 ACGACGAGCG TGACACCACG ATGCCTGTAG CAATGGCAAC AACGTTGCGC AAACTATTAA
     3601 CTGGCGAACT ACTTACTCTA GCTTCCCGGC AACAATTAAT AGACTGGATG GAGGCGGATA
     3661 AAGTTGCAGG ACCACTTCTG CGCTCGGCCC TTCCGGCTGG CTGGTTTATT GCTGATAAAT
     3721 CTGGAGCCGG TGAGCGTGGC TCTCGCGGTA TCATTGCAGC ACTGGGGCCA GATGGTAAGC
     3781 CCTCCCGTAT CGTAGTTATC TACACGACGG GGAGTCAGGC AACTATGGAT GAACGAAATA
     3841 GACAGATCGC TGAGATAGGT GCCTCACTGA TTAAGCATTG GTAACTGTCA GACCAAGTTT
     3901 ACTCATATAT ACTTTAGATT GATTTAAAAC TTCATTTTTA ATTTAAAAGG ATCTAGGTGA
     3961 AGATCCTTGA ATTGCCATTA TCAACAAGTT TGTACAAAAA AGCAGGCTCC GAATTGGTAT
     4021 CACGAGGACG ATTTGAAGCC CCCTACCCAT TTACGCTGAC TTGACGGGAC GGCGGCTTTG
     4081 TTGAATAGAG CGTCAGACCC CGTAGAAAAG ATCAAAGGAT CTTCGGCCGG CCGGCGCGCC
     4141 GATCTGAAGA TCAGCAGTTC AACCTGTTGA TAGTACGTAC TAAGCTCTCA TGTTTCACGT
     4201 ACTAAGCTCT CATGTTTAAC GTACTAAGCT CTCATGTTTA ACGAACTAAA CCCTCATGGC
     4261 TAACGTACTA AGCTCTCATG GCTAACGTAC TAAGCTCTCA TGTTTCACGT ACTAAGCTCT
     4321 CATGTTTGAA CAATAAAATT AATATAAATC AGCAACTTAA ATAGCCTCTA AGGTTTTAAG
     4381 TTTTATAAGA AAAAAAAGAA TATATAAGGC TTTTAAAGCC TTTAAGGTTT AACGGTTGTG
     4441 GACAACAAGC CAGGGATGTA ACGCACTGAG AAGCCCTTAG AGCCTCTCAA AGCAATTTTG
     4501 AGTGACACAG GAACACTTAA CGGCTGACAT GGGGCGCGCC CAGCTGTAAC GCCAGCAACG
     4561 CGGCCTTTTT ACGGTTCCTG GCCTTTTGCT GGCCTTTTGC TCACATGTTC TTTCCAGCGA
     4621 CATATGCCAT ACGCCGAACT GAACTCCACC TAATGTCTTG GAGATTGTCG GATAGCGCGG
     4681 AATAGGATTG TGCCCTCTGA GCGGATAACA ATTTCACACA GGAAACAGCT ATGACCATGA
     4741 CACATGCATC CACCATCGCA GACTTATCAT CACTGAGCCT CCACCTAGCC TATACAACAA
     4801 TAGCGTGCGT GGTTAGCACG CTAGGTGGAA GGGCTCGGAG TTGTGGTAAT CTATGTATCC
     4861 TGGGGTTAGC GTAACAGGTT GGATGATAAG TCCCCGGTCT AGCCGACTGC GCAAAAGACA
     4921 TAATCGATTC ACAAAAAATA GGCACACGAA AAACAAGTTA AGGGATGCAG TTTATGCATC
     4981 CCTTAACAAG CTTACTTATT AAATAATTTA TAGCTATTGA AAAGAGATAA GAATTGTTCA
     5041 AAGCTAATAT TGTTTAAATC GTCAATTCCT GCATGTTTTA AGGAATTGTT AAATTGATTT
     5101 TTTGTAAATA TTTTCTTGTA TTCTTTGTTA ACCCATTTCA TAACGAAATA ATTATACTTT
     5161 TGTTTATCTT TGTGTGATAT TCTTGATTTT TTTCTACTTA ATCTGATAAG TGAGCTATTC
     5221 ACTTTAGGTT TAGGATGAAA ATATTCTCTT GGAACCATAC TTAATATAGA AATATCAACT
     5281 TCTGCCATTA AAAGTAATGC CAATGAGCGT TTTGTATTTA ATAATCTTTT AGCAAACCCG
     5341 TATTCCACGA TTAAATAAAT CTCATTAGCT ATACTA
//
