# Supplementary material for: A genetic platform for a biocementation bacterium
Source: bioRxiv preprint, doi:10.64898/2025.12.05.692644, version 1 (2025-12-06)
Supplement: Plasmid Sequences [file 692644_file03.zip › Sporosarcina Plasmid Vectors/Transposon plasmids/pGLU_433.gb]

LOCUS       pGLU_433                5334 bp ds-DNA     circular     28-MAY-2025
DEFINITION  .
FEATURES             Location/Qualifiers
     prokaryote p... complement(352..803)
                     /label="PermC"
                     /ApEinfo_revcolor="#faac61"
                     /ApEinfo_fwdcolor="#faac61"
     RBS             complement(473..483)
                     /label="bsRBS"
                     /ApEinfo_revcolor="#b7e6d7"
                     /ApEinfo_fwdcolor="#b7e6d7"
     misc_feature    804..833
                     /label="F primer binding"
                     /ApEinfo_revcolor="#d6b295"
                     /ApEinfo_fwdcolor="#d6b295"
     Primer site     804..833
                     /label="F-skpp-asm-15-mer-2x"
                     /ApEinfo_revcolor="#f58a5e"
                     /ApEinfo_fwdcolor="#f58a5e"
     Barcode         838..857
                     /label="BC.0002"
                     /ApEinfo_revcolor="#c6c9d1"
                     /ApEinfo_fwdcolor="#c6c9d1"
     Barcode         838..857
                     /label=">skpp-2-F sk20mer-22142"
                     /ApEinfo_revcolor="#faac61"
                     /ApEinfo_fwdcolor="#faac61"
     Primer site     881..910
                     /label="R-skpp-asm-15-mer-2x"
                     /ApEinfo_revcolor="#f58a5e"
                     /ApEinfo_fwdcolor="#f58a5e"
     misc_feature    complement(881..910)
                     /label="R primer binding"
                     /ApEinfo_revcolor="#d6b295"
                     /ApEinfo_fwdcolor="#d6b295"
     miscellaneous   911..940
                     /label="Himar_RE"
                     /ApEinfo_revcolor="#faac61"
                     /ApEinfo_fwdcolor="#faac61"
     miscellaneous   complement(911..940)
                     /label="Himar_LE"
                     /ApEinfo_revcolor="#faac61"
                     /ApEinfo_fwdcolor="#faac61"
     terminator      941..1001
                     /label="L3S2P21"
                     /ApEinfo_revcolor="#c6c9d1"
                     /ApEinfo_fwdcolor="#c6c9d1"
     Promoter        1002..1138
                     /label="p01193"
                     /ApEinfo_revcolor="#b1ff67"
                     /ApEinfo_fwdcolor="#b1ff67"
     CDS             1139..2185
                     /label="Himar.003"
                     /ApEinfo_revcolor="#ffef86"
                     /ApEinfo_fwdcolor="#ffef86"
     prokaryote t... 2190..2370
                     /label="TAmarelleT9"
                     /ApEinfo_revcolor="#f58a5e"
                     /ApEinfo_fwdcolor="#f58a5e"
     miscellaneous   2371..2616
                     /label="oriT"
                     /ApEinfo_revcolor="#84b0dc"
                     /ApEinfo_fwdcolor="#84b0dc"
     miscellaneous   complement(2625..2664)
                     /label="UNS1"
                     /ApEinfo_revcolor="#9eafd2"
                     /ApEinfo_fwdcolor="#9eafd2"
     prokaryote t... complement(2665..2694)
                     /label="L2U5H11"
                     /ApEinfo_revcolor="#f8d3a9"
                     /ApEinfo_fwdcolor="#f8d3a9"
     primer_bind     complement(2747..2763)
                     /label="M13 fwd"
                     /ApEinfo_revcolor="#d59687"
                     /ApEinfo_fwdcolor="#d59687"
     primer_bind     complement(2747..2764)
                     /label="M13-fwd"
                     /ApEinfo_revcolor="#85dae9"
                     /ApEinfo_fwdcolor="#85dae9"
     promoter        2877..2981
                     /label="Pamp"
                     /ApEinfo_revcolor="#faac61"
                     /ApEinfo_fwdcolor="#faac61"
     CDS             2982..3842
                     /label="AmpR"
                     /ApEinfo_revcolor="#f58a5e"
                     /ApEinfo_fwdcolor="#f58a5e"
     misc_recomb     3943..3963
                     /label="attB1"
                     /ApEinfo_revcolor="#c7b0e3"
                     /ApEinfo_fwdcolor="#c7b0e3"
     misc_feature    3943..3963
                     /label="Gateway recomb1"
                     /ApEinfo_revcolor="#f58a5e"
                     /ApEinfo_fwdcolor="#f58a5e"
     ORI             complement(4099..4487)
                     /label="R6K ORI"
                     /ApEinfo_revcolor="#f58a5e"
                     /ApEinfo_fwdcolor="#f58a5e"
     primer_bind     4677..4693
                     /label="M13 rev"
                     /ApEinfo_revcolor="#c7b0e3"
                     /ApEinfo_fwdcolor="#c7b0e3"
     primer_bind     4677..4697
                     /label="M13-rev"
                     /ApEinfo_revcolor="#85dae9"
                     /ApEinfo_fwdcolor="#85dae9"
     prokaryote p... complement(4750..4781)
                     /label="L2U8H11"
                     /ApEinfo_revcolor="#75c6a9"
                     /ApEinfo_fwdcolor="#75c6a9"
     miscellaneous   complement(4782..4821)
                     /label="UNSX"
                     /ApEinfo_revcolor="#9eafd2"
                     /ApEinfo_fwdcolor="#9eafd2"
     miscellaneous   4830..4859
                     /label="Himar_LE"
                     /ApEinfo_revcolor="#faac61"
                     /ApEinfo_fwdcolor="#faac61"
     miscellaneous   complement(4830..4859)
                     /label="Himar_RE"
                     /ApEinfo_revcolor="#faac61"
                     /ApEinfo_fwdcolor="#faac61"
     prokaryote t... complement(4860..4945)
                     /label="TermC"
                     /ApEinfo_revcolor="#f8d3a9"
                     /ApEinfo_fwdcolor="#f8d3a9"
ORIGIN
        1 TCAAAAACAA TTTTGCGTAT TATATCCGTA CTTATGTTAT AAGGTATATT ACCATATATT
       61 TTATAGGATT GGTTTTTAGG AAATTTAAAC TGCAATATAT CCTTGTTTAA AACTTGGAAA
      121 TTATCGTGAT CAACAAGTTT ATTTTCTGTA GTTTTGCATA ATTTATGGTC TATTTCAATG
      181 GCAGTTACGA AATTACACCT CTTTACTAAT TCAAGGGTAA AATGGCCTTT TCCTGAGCCG
      241 ATTTCAAAGA TATTATCATG TTCATTTAAT CTTATGTTTG TCATAATCTT GTCGATATTA
      301 TGCTTAGAAG TAATAAAGTT TTGACTGTGT TTTATATTTT TCTCGTTCAT TTATAACCCT
      361 CTTTAATTTG GTTATATGAA TTTTGCTTAT TAACGATTCA TTATAACCAC TTATTTTTTG
      421 TTTGGTTGAT AATGAACTGT GCTGATTACA AAAATACTAA AAATGCCCAT ATTTTTTCCT
      481 CCTTATAAAA TTAGTATAAT TATAGCACGA CCTCTGATAA ATATGAACAT GATGAGTGAT
      541 CGTTAAATTT ATACTGCAAT CGGATGCGAT TATTGAATAA AAGATATGAG AGATTTATCT
      601 AATTTCTTTT TTCTTGTAAA AAAAGAAAGT TCTTAAAGGT TTTATAGTTT TGGTCGTAGA
      661 GCACACGGTT TAACGACTTA ATTACGAAGT AAATAAGTCT AGTGTGTTAG ACTTTATGAA
      721 ATCTATATAC GTTTATATAT ATTTATTATC CGGAGGTGTA GCATGTCTCA TTCAATTTTG
      781 AGGGTTGCCA GAGTTAAAGG ATCGGGTCAC GCGTAGGACG CGTCGAGTAG GGTAATGCCC
      841 TTTAATCAGA TGCGTCGGCA nnnnnnnnnn nnnnnnnnnn GTTCCGCAGC CACACGCCGT
      901 GTGAAGCTGG TAGACCGGGG ACTTATCATC CAACCTGTTA CTCGGTACCA AATTCCAGAA
      961 AAGAGGCCTC CCGAAAGGGG GGCCTTTTTT CGTTTTGGTC CTAATGGCTT TTACTCCATT
     1021 TGATTGAGAA ACACAATTTT TGTCAAAGAT AAATTGTATG ATAGAAATTC GCTAATGCGA
     1081 AAATCGATTT CAATATGGAA CGGCCAGTAT ATACGACGTT TCGAAGGAGG GTAAACGAAT
     1141 GGAAAAAAAG GAATTTCGTG TACTAATAAA ATACTGCTTT TTAAAGGGGA AAAACACCGT
     1201 TGAAGCTAAA ACTTGGCTAG ATAACGAGTT TCCAGACTCG GCGCCGGGGA AATCGACCAT
     1261 AATTGATTGG TATGCTAAAT TCAAGCGTGG TGAAATGTCA ACGGAGGACG GTGAACGTTC
     1321 GGGGCGTCCA AAAGAGGTTG TAACAGACGA AAATATCAAA AAAATCCACA AAATGATTCT
     1381 AAACGACCGT AAAATGAAGC TAATCGAGAT AGCTGAGGCG CTAAAGATAT CGAAGGAACG
     1441 TGTAGGTCAT ATCATTCATC AGTATCTAGA TATGCGGAAG CTATGCGCAA AATGGGTTCC
     1501 ACGTGAGCTA ACCTTTGACC AGAAACAGAG GCGTGTAGAT GATTCGAAGC GGTGCCTACA
     1561 ATTACTAACT CGTAACACCC CCGAGTTTTT CCGTAGGTAT GTTACCATGG ATGAAACCTG
     1621 GCTACATCAC TACACTCCCG AGTCGAACAG GCAATCGGCC GAGTGGACCG CAACAGGTGA
     1681 ACCATCGCCA AAGCGTGGGA AGACTCAGAA GTCGGCCGGT AAAGTCATGG CGTCGGTATT
     1741 TTGGGATGCA CATGGGATAA TTTTTATCGA TTATCTAGAG AAGGGGAAAA CAATCAATTC
     1801 GGACTATTAT ATGGCACTAC TAGAGCGTCT AAAGGTGGAA ATCGCAGCTA AACGGCCCCA
     1861 CATGAAGAAG AAAAAAGTTC TATTCCACCA GGACAATGCT CCATGTCACA AGTCGCTAAG
     1921 GACGATGGCT AAAATTCATG AACTAGGTTT CGAACTACTA CCCCACCCAC CATATTCGCC
     1981 GGATTTAGCG CCCTCAGACT TTTTCCTATT CTCGGACCTA AAAAGGATGC TAGCTGGGAA
     2041 AAAATTTGGT TGTAACGAAG AGGTTATCGC GGAAACTGAG GCGTATTTTG AGGCTAAACC
     2101 AAAGGAGTAC TACCAGAACG GTATCAAAAA ACTAGAAGGT CGTTATAACC GTTGCATCGC
     2161 CCTAGAAGGG AATTATGTAG AATAAGCTTG GAATCTCCTT CTCGCCTCTT TCGCTGAACA
     2221 CGAAAGCGAA TCCGTTCAGC ACACACTTTA CGATATGGCG CAAAAAGTCC TCGGCTGCGT
     2281 GCCGGAAGTG AAAGACATCC ACCTCACCAT GCCCAACAAG CATTGCCTGC TCGTGGACCT
     2341 GTCCCGCTTC GGTCAGGACA ATCCCAACGA CTTTTCCGCT GCATAACCCT GCTTCGGGGT
     2401 CATTATAGCG ATTTTTTCGG TATATCCATC CTTTTTCGCA CGATATACAG GATTTTGCCA
     2461 AAGGGTTCGT GTAGACTTTC CTTGGTGTAT CCAACGGCGT CAGCCGGGCA GGATAGGTGA
     2521 AGTAGGCCCA CCCGCGAGCG GGTGTTCCTT CTTCACTGTC CCTTATTCGC ACCTGGCGGT
     2581 GCTCAACGGG AATCCTGCTC TGCGAGGCTG GCCGTACTCC TTCGGAGACG AGACGAGACA
     2641 GCCTGAGAAT GGATGCGAGT AATGATACAA CAATAGCGTG CTGTTCGCAC GCTAAGGTCA
     2701 GGCGGAATGG CACTTCCTTA TTCCAGATGC GTGCGGATTA TGCATGACTG GCCGTCGTTT
     2761 TACAACGTCG TGACTGGGAA AACCCTGGCG CTTGTGGTGG ATCACAGTTA TTGGAGACTT
     2821 CCTTGGCCGT ACGATGGGTT TTGTTTCAGG TATCTGGCAC TTTTCGGGGA AATGTGCGCG
     2881 GAACCCCTAT TTGTTTATTT TTCTAAATAC ATTCAAATAT GTATCCGCTC ATGAGACAAT
     2941 AACCCTGATA AATGCTTCAA TAATATTGAA AAAGGAAGAG TATGAGTATT CAACATTTCC
     3001 GTGTCGCCCT TATTCCCTTT TTTGCGGCAT TTTGCCTTCC TGTTTTTGCT CACCCAGAAA
     3061 CGCTGGTGAA AGTAAAAGAT GCTGAAGATC AGTTGGGTGC ACGAGTGGGT TACATCGAAC
     3121 TGGATCTCAA CAGCGGTAAG ATCCTTGAGA GTTTTCGCCC CGAAGAACGT TTTCCAATGA
     3181 TGAGCACTTT TAAAGTTCTG CTATGTGGCG CGGTATTATC CCGTATTGAC GCCGGGCAAG
     3241 AGCAACTCGG TCGCCGCATA CACTATTCTC AGAATGACTT GGTTGAGTAC TCACCAGTCA
     3301 CAGAAAAGCA TCTTACGGAT GGCATGACAG TAAGAGAATT ATGCAGTGCT GCCATAACCA
     3361 TGAGTGATAA CACTGCGGCC AACTTACTTC TGACAACGAT CGGAGGACCG AAGGAGCTAA
     3421 CCGCTTTTTT GCACAACATG GGGGATCATG TAACTCGCCT TGATCGTTGG GAACCGGAGC
     3481 TGAATGAAGC CATACCAAAC GACGAGCGTG ACACCACGAT GCCTGTAGCA ATGGCAACAA
     3541 CGTTGCGCAA ACTATTAACT GGCGAACTAC TTACTCTAGC TTCCCGGCAA CAATTAATAG
     3601 ACTGGATGGA GGCGGATAAA GTTGCAGGAC CACTTCTGCG CTCGGCCCTT CCGGCTGGCT
     3661 GGTTTATTGC TGATAAATCT GGAGCCGGTG AGCGTGGCTC TCGCGGTATC ATTGCAGCAC
     3721 TGGGGCCAGA TGGTAAGCCC TCCCGTATCG TAGTTATCTA CACGACGGGG AGTCAGGCAA
     3781 CTATGGATGA ACGAAATAGA CAGATCGCTG AGATAGGTGC CTCACTGATT AAGCATTGGT
     3841 AACTGTCAGA CCAAGTTTAC TCATATATAC TTTAGATTGA TTTAAAACTT CATTTTTAAT
     3901 TTAAAAGGAT CTAGGTGAAG ATCCTTGAAT TGCCATTATC AACAAGTTTG TACAAAAAAG
     3961 CAGGCTCCGA ATTGGTATCA CGAGGACGAT TTGAAGCCCC CTACCCATTT ACGCTGACTT
     4021 GACGGGACGG CGGCTTTGTT GAATAGAGCG TCAGACCCCG TAGAAAAGAT CAAAGGATCT
     4081 TCGGCCGGCC GGCGCGCCGA TCTGAAGATC AGCAGTTCAA CCTGTTGATA GTACGTACTA
     4141 AGCTCTCATG TTTCACGTAC TAAGCTCTCA TGTTTAACGT ACTAAGCTCT CATGTTTAAC
     4201 GAACTAAACC CTCATGGCTA ACGTACTAAG CTCTCATGGC TAACGTACTA AGCTCTCATG
     4261 TTTCACGTAC TAAGCTCTCA TGTTTGAACA ATAAAATTAA TATAAATCAG CAACTTAAAT
     4321 AGCCTCTAAG GTTTTAAGTT TTATAAGAAA AAAAAGAATA TATAAGGCTT TTAAAGCCTT
     4381 TAAGGTTTAA CGGTTGTGGA CAACAAGCCA GGGATGTAAC GCACTGAGAA GCCCTTAGAG
     4441 CCTCTCAAAG CAATTTTGAG TGACACAGGA ACACTTAACG GCTGACATGG GGCGCGCCCA
     4501 GCTGTAACGC CAGCAACGCG GCCTTTTTAC GGTTCCTGGC CTTTTGCTGG CCTTTTGCTC
     4561 ACATGTTCTT TCCAGCGACA TATGCCATAC GCCGAACTGA ACTCCACCTA ATGTCTTGGA
     4621 GATTGTCGGA TAGCGCGGAA TAGGATTGTG CCCTCTGAGC GGATAACAAT TTCACACAGG
     4681 AAACAGCTAT GACCATGACA CATGCATCCA CCATCGCAGA CTTATCATCA CTGAGCCTCC
     4741 ACCTAGCCTA TACAACAATA GCGTGCGTGG TTAGCACGCT AGGTGGAAGG GCTCGGAGTT
     4801 GTGGTAATCT ATGTATCCTG GGGTTAGCGT AACAGGTTGG ATGATAAGTC CCCGGTCTAG
     4861 CCGACTGCGC AAAAGACATA ATCGATTCAC AAAAAATAGG CACACGAAAA ACAAGTTAAG
     4921 GGATGCAGTT TATGCATCCC TTAACAAGCT TACTTATTAA ATAATTTATA GCTATTGAAA
     4981 AGAGATAAGA ATTGTTCAAA GCTAATATTG TTTAAATCGT CAATTCCTGC ATGTTTTAAG
     5041 GAATTGTTAA ATTGATTTTT TGTAAATATT TTCTTGTATT CTTTGTTAAC CCATTTCATA
     5101 ACGAAATAAT TATACTTTTG TTTATCTTTG TGTGATATTC TTGATTTTTT TCTACTTAAT
     5161 CTGATAAGTG AGCTATTCAC TTTAGGTTTA GGATGAAAAT ATTCTCTTGG AACCATACTT
     5221 AATATAGAAA TATCAACTTC TGCCATTAAA AGTAATGCCA ATGAGCGTTT TGTATTTAAT
     5281 AATCTTTTAG CAAACCCGTA TTCCACGATT AAATAAATCT CATTAGCTAT ACTA
//
