# Supplementary material for: A genetic platform for a biocementation bacterium
Source: bioRxiv preprint, doi:10.64898/2025.12.05.692644, version 1 (2025-12-06)
Supplement: Plasmid Sequences [file 692644_file03.zip › Sporosarcina Plasmid Vectors/Transposon plasmids/pGLU_491.gb]

LOCUS       pGLU_491                5732 bp ds-DNA     circular     30-APR-2025
DEFINITION  .
FEATURES             Location/Qualifiers
     CDS             1..1431
                     /label="Tn5.003"
                     /ApEinfo_revcolor="#ffef86"
                     /ApEinfo_fwdcolor="#ffef86"
     prokaryote t... 1436..1616
                     /label="TAmarelleT9"
                     /ApEinfo_revcolor="#f58a5e"
                     /ApEinfo_fwdcolor="#f58a5e"
     miscellaneous   1617..1862
                     /label="oriT"
                     /ApEinfo_revcolor="#84b0dc"
                     /ApEinfo_fwdcolor="#84b0dc"
     miscellaneous   complement(1871..1910)
                     /label="UNS1"
                     /ApEinfo_revcolor="#9eafd2"
                     /ApEinfo_fwdcolor="#9eafd2"
     prokaryote t... complement(1911..1940)
                     /label="L2U5H11"
                     /ApEinfo_revcolor="#f8d3a9"
                     /ApEinfo_fwdcolor="#f8d3a9"
     primer_bind     complement(1993..2009)
                     /label="M13 fwd"
                     /ApEinfo_revcolor="#d59687"
                     /ApEinfo_fwdcolor="#d59687"
     primer_bind     complement(1993..2010)
                     /label="M13-fwd"
                     /ApEinfo_revcolor="#85dae9"
                     /ApEinfo_fwdcolor="#85dae9"
     promoter        2123..2227
                     /label="Pamp"
                     /ApEinfo_revcolor="#faac61"
                     /ApEinfo_fwdcolor="#faac61"
     CDS             2228..3088
                     /label="AmpR"
                     /ApEinfo_revcolor="#f58a5e"
                     /ApEinfo_fwdcolor="#f58a5e"
     misc_recomb     3189..3209
                     /label="attB1"
                     /ApEinfo_revcolor="#c7b0e3"
                     /ApEinfo_fwdcolor="#c7b0e3"
     misc_feature    3189..3209
                     /label="Gateway recomb1"
                     /ApEinfo_revcolor="#f58a5e"
                     /ApEinfo_fwdcolor="#f58a5e"
     ORI             complement(3345..3733)
                     /label="R6K ORI"
                     /ApEinfo_revcolor="#f58a5e"
                     /ApEinfo_fwdcolor="#f58a5e"
     primer_bind     3923..3939
                     /label="M13 rev"
                     /ApEinfo_revcolor="#c7b0e3"
                     /ApEinfo_fwdcolor="#c7b0e3"
     primer_bind     3923..3943
                     /label="M13-rev"
                     /ApEinfo_revcolor="#85dae9"
                     /ApEinfo_fwdcolor="#85dae9"
     prokaryote p... complement(3996..4027)
                     /label="L2U8H11"
                     /ApEinfo_revcolor="#75c6a9"
                     /ApEinfo_fwdcolor="#75c6a9"
     miscellaneous   complement(4028..4067)
                     /label="UNSX"
                     /ApEinfo_revcolor="#9eafd2"
                     /ApEinfo_fwdcolor="#9eafd2"
     miscellaneous   4076..4094
                     /label="Tn5_LE"
                     /ApEinfo_revcolor="#faac61"
                     /ApEinfo_fwdcolor="#faac61"
     miscellaneous   complement(4076..4094)
                     /label="Tn5_RE"
                     /ApEinfo_revcolor="#faac61"
                     /ApEinfo_fwdcolor="#faac61"
     prokaryote t... complement(4095..4180)
                     /label="TermC"
                     /ApEinfo_revcolor="#f8d3a9"
                     /ApEinfo_fwdcolor="#f8d3a9"
     misc_feature    complement(4185..4919)
                     /label="ermC"
                     /ApEinfo_revcolor="#faac61"
                     /ApEinfo_fwdcolor="#faac61"
     prokaryote p... complement(4921..5372)
                     /label="PermC"
                     /ApEinfo_revcolor="#faac61"
                     /ApEinfo_fwdcolor="#faac61"
     RBS             complement(5042..5052)
                     /label="bsRBS"
                     /ApEinfo_revcolor="#b7e6d7"
                     /ApEinfo_fwdcolor="#b7e6d7"
     Primer site     5373..5402
                     /label="F-skpp-asm-15-mer-2x"
                     /ApEinfo_revcolor="#f58a5e"
                     /ApEinfo_fwdcolor="#f58a5e"
     misc_feature    5373..5402
                     /label="F primer binding"
                     /ApEinfo_revcolor="#d6b295"
                     /ApEinfo_fwdcolor="#d6b295"
     Barcode         5407..5426
                     /label="BC.0008"
                     /ApEinfo_revcolor="#c6c9d1"
                     /ApEinfo_fwdcolor="#c6c9d1"
     Barcode         5407..5426
                     /label=">skpp-8-F sk20mer-88693"
                     /ApEinfo_revcolor="#faac61"
                     /ApEinfo_fwdcolor="#faac61"
     Primer site     5450..5479
                     /label="R-skpp-asm-15-mer-2x"
                     /ApEinfo_revcolor="#f58a5e"
                     /ApEinfo_fwdcolor="#f58a5e"
     misc_feature    complement(5450..5479)
                     /label="R primer binding"
                     /ApEinfo_revcolor="#d6b295"
                     /ApEinfo_fwdcolor="#d6b295"
     miscellaneous   5480..5498
                     /label="Tn5_RE"
                     /ApEinfo_revcolor="#faac61"
                     /ApEinfo_fwdcolor="#faac61"
     miscellaneous   complement(5480..5498)
                     /label="Tn5_LE"
                     /ApEinfo_revcolor="#faac61"
                     /ApEinfo_fwdcolor="#faac61"
     terminator      5499..5559
                     /label="L3S2P21"
                     /ApEinfo_revcolor="#c6c9d1"
                     /ApEinfo_fwdcolor="#c6c9d1"
     Promoter        5560..5732
                     /label="p02768"
                     /ApEinfo_revcolor="#b1ff67"
                     /ApEinfo_fwdcolor="#b1ff67"
ORIGIN
        1 ATGATTACAT CGGCTTTACA TCGTGCAGCA GATTGGGCAA AATCAGTTTT TTCGTCGGCC
       61 GCATTAGGTG ATCCACGTCG TACAGCACGT TTAGTTAACG TAGCAGCACA GTTAGCGAAA
      121 TATTCAGGTA AATCAATTAC AATTTCATCA GAAGGTTCAA AAGCGATGCA AGAAGGTGCA
      181 TATCGTTTTA TTCGTAACCC AAATGTTTCA GCAGAAGCAA TTCGTAAAGC AGGTGCGATG
      241 CAAACAGTTA AATTAGCGCA AGAATTTCCA GAATTATTAG CTATTGAAGA TACAACATCG
      301 TTATCATATC GTCATCAAGT TGCAGAAGAA TTAGGTAAAT TAGGTTCAAT TCAAGATAAA
      361 TCACGTGGTT GGTGGGTTCA TTCAGTTTTA TTATTAGAAG CAACAACATT TCGTACAGTT
      421 GGTTTATTAC ATCAGGAATG GTGGATGCGT CCAGATGATC CAGCAGATGC AGATGAAAAA
      481 GAATCAGGTA AATGGTTAGC GGCCGCCGCT ACTTCGCGTT TAAGGATGGG TTCAATGATG
      541 TCAAATGTTA TTGCAGTTTG TGATCGTGAA GCAGATATTC ATGCATATTT ACAGGATAAA
      601 TTAGCGCATA ATGAACGTTT TGTTGTTCGT TCAAAACATC CACGTAAAGA TGTTGAATCA
      661 GGTTTATATT TATATGATCA CTTAAAAAAT CAACCAGAAT TAGGTGGTTA TCAAATTTCA
      721 ATTCCACAAA AAGGTGTTGT TGATAAACGT GGTAAACGTA AAAATCGTCC AGCACGTAAA
      781 GCATCATTAT CATTACGTTC AGGTCGTATT ACATTAAAAC AAGGTAATAT TACATTAAAT
      841 GCAGTTTTAG CGGAAGAAAT TAACCCACCA AAAGGTGAAA CACCATTAAA ATGGTTATTA
      901 TTAACATCAG AGCCAGTTGA ATCGTTAGCG CAGGCATTAC GTGTTATTGA TATTTATACA
      961 CATCGTTGGC GTATTGAAGA ATTTCACAAA GCATGGAAAA CGGGTGCAGG TGCAGAACGT
     1021 CAACGTATGG AAGAACCAGA TAATTTAGAA CGTATGGTTT CAATTTTATC ATTTGTTGCA
     1081 GTTCGTTTAT TACAGTTACG TGAATCGTTT ACTCCACCAC AGGCTTTACG TGCACAAGGT
     1141 TTATTAAAAG AAGCAGAACA CGTAGAATCA CAATCAGCAG AAACAGTTTT AACACCAGAT
     1201 GAATGTCAGT TATTAGGTTA TTTAGATAAA GGTAAACGTA AACGTAAAGA AAAAGCAGGT
     1261 TCATTACAGT GGGCATATAT GGCAATTGCA CGTTTAGGTG GTTTTATGGA TTCAAAACGT
     1321 ACAGGTATTG CATCATGGGG TGCATTATGG GAAGGTTGGG AAGCATTACA GTCAAAATTA
     1381 GATGGTTTTT TAGCGGCAAA AGACTTAATG GCACAAGGTA TTAAAATCTA AGCTTGGAAT
     1441 CTCCTTCTCG CCTCTTTCGC TGAACACGAA AGCGAATCCG TTCAGCACAC ACTTTACGAT
     1501 ATGGCGCAAA AAGTCCTCGG CTGCGTGCCG GAAGTGAAAG ACATCCACCT CACCATGCCC
     1561 AACAAGCATT GCCTGCTCGT GGACCTGTCC CGCTTCGGTC AGGACAATCC CAACGACTTT
     1621 TCCGCTGCAT AACCCTGCTT CGGGGTCATT ATAGCGATTT TTTCGGTATA TCCATCCTTT
     1681 TTCGCACGAT ATACAGGATT TTGCCAAAGG GTTCGTGTAG ACTTTCCTTG GTGTATCCAA
     1741 CGGCGTCAGC CGGGCAGGAT AGGTGAAGTA GGCCCACCCG CGAGCGGGTG TTCCTTCTTC
     1801 ACTGTCCCTT ATTCGCACCT GGCGGTGCTC AACGGGAATC CTGCTCTGCG AGGCTGGCCG
     1861 TACTCCTTCG GAGACGAGAC GAGACAGCCT GAGAATGGAT GCGAGTAATG ATACAACAAT
     1921 AGCGTGCTGT TCGCACGCTA AGGTCAGGCG GAATGGCACT TCCTTATTCC AGATGCGTGC
     1981 GGATTATGCA TGACTGGCCG TCGTTTTACA ACGTCGTGAC TGGGAAAACC CTGGCGCTTG
     2041 TGGTGGATCA CAGTTATTGG AGACTTCCTT GGCCGTACGA TGGGTTTTGT TTCAGGTATC
     2101 TGGCACTTTT CGGGGAAATG TGCGCGGAAC CCCTATTTGT TTATTTTTCT AAATACATTC
     2161 AAATATGTAT CCGCTCATGA GACAATAACC CTGATAAATG CTTCAATAAT ATTGAAAAAG
     2221 GAAGAGTATG AGTATTCAAC ATTTCCGTGT CGCCCTTATT CCCTTTTTTG CGGCATTTTG
     2281 CCTTCCTGTT TTTGCTCACC CAGAAACGCT GGTGAAAGTA AAAGATGCTG AAGATCAGTT
     2341 GGGTGCACGA GTGGGTTACA TCGAACTGGA TCTCAACAGC GGTAAGATCC TTGAGAGTTT
     2401 TCGCCCCGAA GAACGTTTTC CAATGATGAG CACTTTTAAA GTTCTGCTAT GTGGCGCGGT
     2461 ATTATCCCGT ATTGACGCCG GGCAAGAGCA ACTCGGTCGC CGCATACACT ATTCTCAGAA
     2521 TGACTTGGTT GAGTACTCAC CAGTCACAGA AAAGCATCTT ACGGATGGCA TGACAGTAAG
     2581 AGAATTATGC AGTGCTGCCA TAACCATGAG TGATAACACT GCGGCCAACT TACTTCTGAC
     2641 AACGATCGGA GGACCGAAGG AGCTAACCGC TTTTTTGCAC AACATGGGGG ATCATGTAAC
     2701 TCGCCTTGAT CGTTGGGAAC CGGAGCTGAA TGAAGCCATA CCAAACGACG AGCGTGACAC
     2761 CACGATGCCT GTAGCAATGG CAACAACGTT GCGCAAACTA TTAACTGGCG AACTACTTAC
     2821 TCTAGCTTCC CGGCAACAAT TAATAGACTG GATGGAGGCG GATAAAGTTG CAGGACCACT
     2881 TCTGCGCTCG GCCCTTCCGG CTGGCTGGTT TATTGCTGAT AAATCTGGAG CCGGTGAGCG
     2941 TGGCTCTCGC GGTATCATTG CAGCACTGGG GCCAGATGGT AAGCCCTCCC GTATCGTAGT
     3001 TATCTACACG ACGGGGAGTC AGGCAACTAT GGATGAACGA AATAGACAGA TCGCTGAGAT
     3061 AGGTGCCTCA CTGATTAAGC ATTGGTAACT GTCAGACCAA GTTTACTCAT ATATACTTTA
     3121 GATTGATTTA AAACTTCATT TTTAATTTAA AAGGATCTAG GTGAAGATCC TTGAATTGCC
     3181 ATTATCAACA AGTTTGTACA AAAAAGCAGG CTCCGAATTG GTATCACGAG GACGATTTGA
     3241 AGCCCCCTAC CCATTTACGC TGACTTGACG GGACGGCGGC TTTGTTGAAT AGAGCGTCAG
     3301 ACCCCGTAGA AAAGATCAAA GGATCTTCGG CCGGCCGGCG CGCCGATCTG AAGATCAGCA
     3361 GTTCAACCTG TTGATAGTAC GTACTAAGCT CTCATGTTTC ACGTACTAAG CTCTCATGTT
     3421 TAACGTACTA AGCTCTCATG TTTAACGAAC TAAACCCTCA TGGCTAACGT ACTAAGCTCT
     3481 CATGGCTAAC GTACTAAGCT CTCATGTTTC ACGTACTAAG CTCTCATGTT TGAACAATAA
     3541 AATTAATATA AATCAGCAAC TTAAATAGCC TCTAAGGTTT TAAGTTTTAT AAGAAAAAAA
     3601 AGAATATATA AGGCTTTTAA AGCCTTTAAG GTTTAACGGT TGTGGACAAC AAGCCAGGGA
     3661 TGTAACGCAC TGAGAAGCCC TTAGAGCCTC TCAAAGCAAT TTTGAGTGAC ACAGGAACAC
     3721 TTAACGGCTG ACATGGGGCG CGCCCAGCTG TAACGCCAGC AACGCGGCCT TTTTACGGTT
     3781 CCTGGCCTTT TGCTGGCCTT TTGCTCACAT GTTCTTTCCA GCGACATATG CCATACGCCG
     3841 AACTGAACTC CACCTAATGT CTTGGAGATT GTCGGATAGC GCGGAATAGG ATTGTGCCCT
     3901 CTGAGCGGAT AACAATTTCA CACAGGAAAC AGCTATGACC ATGACACATG CATCCACCAT
     3961 CGCAGACTTA TCATCACTGA GCCTCCACCT AGCCTATACA ACAATAGCGT GCGTGGTTAG
     4021 CACGCTAGGT GGAAGGGCTC GGAGTTGTGG TAATCTATGT ATCCTGGGGT TAGCGCTGTC
     4081 TCTTATACAC ATCTGCCGAC TGCGCAAAAG ACATAATCGA TTCACAAAAA ATAGGCACAC
     4141 GAAAAACAAG TTAAGGGATG CAGTTTATGC ATCCCTTAAC AAGCTTACTT ATTAAATAAT
     4201 TTATAGCTAT TGAAAAGAGA TAAGAATTGT TCAAAGCTAA TATTGTTTAA ATCGTCAATT
     4261 CCTGCATGTT TTAAGGAATT GTTAAATTGA TTTTTTGTAA ATATTTTCTT GTATTCTTTG
     4321 TTAACCCATT TCATAACGAA ATAATTATAC TTTTGTTTAT CTTTGTGTGA TATTCTTGAT
     4381 TTTTTTCTAC TTAATCTGAT AAGTGAGCTA TTCACTTTAG GTTTAGGATG AAAATATTCT
     4441 CTTGGAACCA TACTTAATAT AGAAATATCA ACTTCTGCCA TTAAAAGTAA TGCCAATGAG
     4501 CGTTTTGTAT TTAATAATCT TTTAGCAAAC CCGTATTCCA CGATTAAATA AATCTCATTA
     4561 GCTATACTAT CAAAAACAAT TTTGCGTATT ATATCCGTAC TTATGTTATA AGGTATATTA
     4621 CCATATATTT TATAGGATTG GTTTTTAGGA AATTTAAACT GCAATATATC CTTGTTTAAA
     4681 ACTTGGAAAT TATCGTGATC AACAAGTTTA TTTTCTGTAG TTTTGCATAA TTTATGGTCT
     4741 ATTTCAATGG CAGTTACGAA ATTACACCTC TTTACTAATT CAAGGGTAAA ATGGCCTTTT
     4801 CCTGAGCCGA TTTCAAAGAT ATTATCATGT TCATTTAATC TTATGTTTGT CATAATCTTG
     4861 TCGATATTAT GCTTAGAAGT AATAAAGTTT TGACTGTGTT TTATATTTTT CTCGTTCATT
     4921 TATAACCCTC TTTAATTTGG TTATATGAAT TTTGCTTATT AACGATTCAT TATAACCACT
     4981 TATTTTTTGT TTGGTTGATA ATGAACTGTG CTGATTACAA AAATACTAAA AATGCCCATA
     5041 TTTTTTCCTC CTTATAAAAT TAGTATAATT ATAGCACGAC CTCTGATAAA TATGAACATG
     5101 ATGAGTGATC GTTAAATTTA TACTGCAATC GGATGCGATT ATTGAATAAA AGATATGAGA
     5161 GATTTATCTA ATTTCTTTTT TCTTGTAAAA AAAGAAAGTT CTTAAAGGTT TTATAGTTTT
     5221 GGTCGTAGAG CACACGGTTT AACGACTTAA TTACGAAGTA AATAAGTCTA GTGTGTTAGA
     5281 CTTTATGAAA TCTATATACG TTTATATATA TTTATTATCC GGAGGTGTAG CATGTCTCAT
     5341 TCAATTTTGA GGGTTGCCAG AGTTAAAGGA TCGGGTCACG CGTAGGACGC GTCGAGTAGG
     5401 GTAATGTAAC TACCAGTATC CACCGCGCAn nnnnnnnnnn nnnnnnnnnG TTCCGCAGCC
     5461 ACACGCCGTG TGAAGCTGGA GATGTGTATA AGAGACAGCT CGGTACCAAA TTCCAGAAAA
     5521 GAGGCCTCCC GAAAGGGGGG CCTTTTTTCG TTTTGGTCCT GATAACTTGT GAGTAACATA
     5581 GAATAACTTA TGCATATCTG CAAACAGGTT ATGCACATGT TGAAAACCTT GTGTCAGTGT
     5641 GGTAAAGTCA CTTATCCACA AATCCACAGG CCCTATTACT ATTATTACTA TCTTTTAATT
     5701 AATTAATATA AATATATAAG CGAGGGTATG AA
//
