# Supplementary material for: A genetic platform for a biocementation bacterium
Source: bioRxiv preprint, doi:10.64898/2025.12.05.692644, version 1 (2025-12-06)
Supplement: Plasmid Sequences [file 692644_file03.zip › Sporosarcina Plasmid Vectors/Transposon plasmids/pGLU_456.gb]

LOCUS       pGLU_456                5621 bp ds-DNA     circular     30-APR-2025
DEFINITION  .
FEATURES             Location/Qualifiers
     prokaryote p... complement(352..803)
                     /label="PermC"
                     /ApEinfo_revcolor="#faac61"
                     /ApEinfo_fwdcolor="#faac61"
     RBS             complement(473..483)
                     /label="bsRBS"
                     /ApEinfo_revcolor="#b7e6d7"
                     /ApEinfo_fwdcolor="#b7e6d7"
     Primer site     804..833
                     /label="F-skpp-asm-15-mer-2x"
                     /ApEinfo_revcolor="#f58a5e"
                     /ApEinfo_fwdcolor="#f58a5e"
     misc_feature    804..833
                     /label="F primer binding"
                     /ApEinfo_revcolor="#d6b295"
                     /ApEinfo_fwdcolor="#d6b295"
     Barcode         838..857
                     /label=">skpp-4-F sk20mer-55583"
                     /ApEinfo_revcolor="#faac61"
                     /ApEinfo_fwdcolor="#faac61"
     Barcode         838..857
                     /label="BC.0004"
                     /ApEinfo_revcolor="#c6c9d1"
                     /ApEinfo_fwdcolor="#c6c9d1"
     Primer site     881..910
                     /label="R-skpp-asm-15-mer-2x"
                     /ApEinfo_revcolor="#f58a5e"
                     /ApEinfo_fwdcolor="#f58a5e"
     misc_feature    complement(881..910)
                     /label="R primer binding"
                     /ApEinfo_revcolor="#d6b295"
                     /ApEinfo_fwdcolor="#d6b295"
     miscellaneous   911..940
                     /label="Himar_RE"
                     /ApEinfo_revcolor="#faac61"
                     /ApEinfo_fwdcolor="#faac61"
     miscellaneous   complement(911..940)
                     /label="Himar_LE"
                     /ApEinfo_revcolor="#faac61"
                     /ApEinfo_fwdcolor="#faac61"
     terminator      941..1001
                     /label="L3S2P21"
                     /ApEinfo_revcolor="#c6c9d1"
                     /ApEinfo_fwdcolor="#c6c9d1"
     Promoter        1002..1425
                     /label="p19296"
                     /ApEinfo_revcolor="#b1ff67"
                     /ApEinfo_fwdcolor="#b1ff67"
     CDS             1426..2472
                     /label="Himar.005"
                     /ApEinfo_revcolor="#ffef86"
                     /ApEinfo_fwdcolor="#ffef86"
     prokaryote t... 2477..2657
                     /label="TAmarelleT9"
                     /ApEinfo_revcolor="#f58a5e"
                     /ApEinfo_fwdcolor="#f58a5e"
     miscellaneous   2658..2903
                     /label="oriT"
                     /ApEinfo_revcolor="#84b0dc"
                     /ApEinfo_fwdcolor="#84b0dc"
     miscellaneous   complement(2912..2951)
                     /label="UNS1"
                     /ApEinfo_revcolor="#9eafd2"
                     /ApEinfo_fwdcolor="#9eafd2"
     prokaryote t... complement(2952..2981)
                     /label="L2U5H11"
                     /ApEinfo_revcolor="#f8d3a9"
                     /ApEinfo_fwdcolor="#f8d3a9"
     primer_bind     complement(3034..3050)
                     /label="M13 fwd"
                     /ApEinfo_revcolor="#d59687"
                     /ApEinfo_fwdcolor="#d59687"
     primer_bind     complement(3034..3051)
                     /label="M13-fwd"
                     /ApEinfo_revcolor="#85dae9"
                     /ApEinfo_fwdcolor="#85dae9"
     promoter        3164..3268
                     /label="Pamp"
                     /ApEinfo_revcolor="#faac61"
                     /ApEinfo_fwdcolor="#faac61"
     CDS             3269..4129
                     /label="AmpR"
                     /ApEinfo_revcolor="#f58a5e"
                     /ApEinfo_fwdcolor="#f58a5e"
     misc_feature    4230..4250
                     /label="Gateway recomb1"
                     /ApEinfo_revcolor="#f58a5e"
                     /ApEinfo_fwdcolor="#f58a5e"
     misc_recomb     4230..4250
                     /label="attB1"
                     /ApEinfo_revcolor="#c7b0e3"
                     /ApEinfo_fwdcolor="#c7b0e3"
     ORI             complement(4386..4774)
                     /label="R6K ORI"
                     /ApEinfo_revcolor="#f58a5e"
                     /ApEinfo_fwdcolor="#f58a5e"
     primer_bind     4964..4980
                     /label="M13 rev"
                     /ApEinfo_revcolor="#c7b0e3"
                     /ApEinfo_fwdcolor="#c7b0e3"
     primer_bind     4964..4984
                     /label="M13-rev"
                     /ApEinfo_revcolor="#85dae9"
                     /ApEinfo_fwdcolor="#85dae9"
     prokaryote p... complement(5037..5068)
                     /label="L2U8H11"
                     /ApEinfo_revcolor="#75c6a9"
                     /ApEinfo_fwdcolor="#75c6a9"
     miscellaneous   complement(5069..5108)
                     /label="UNSX"
                     /ApEinfo_revcolor="#9eafd2"
                     /ApEinfo_fwdcolor="#9eafd2"
     miscellaneous   5117..5146
                     /label="Himar_LE"
                     /ApEinfo_revcolor="#faac61"
                     /ApEinfo_fwdcolor="#faac61"
     miscellaneous   complement(5117..5146)
                     /label="Himar_RE"
                     /ApEinfo_revcolor="#faac61"
                     /ApEinfo_fwdcolor="#faac61"
     prokaryote t... complement(5147..5232)
                     /label="TermC"
                     /ApEinfo_revcolor="#f8d3a9"
                     /ApEinfo_fwdcolor="#f8d3a9"
ORIGIN
        1 TCAAAAACAA TTTTGCGTAT TATATCCGTA CTTATGTTAT AAGGTATATT ACCATATATT
       61 TTATAGGATT GGTTTTTAGG AAATTTAAAC TGCAATATAT CCTTGTTTAA AACTTGGAAA
      121 TTATCGTGAT CAACAAGTTT ATTTTCTGTA GTTTTGCATA ATTTATGGTC TATTTCAATG
      181 GCAGTTACGA AATTACACCT CTTTACTAAT TCAAGGGTAA AATGGCCTTT TCCTGAGCCG
      241 ATTTCAAAGA TATTATCATG TTCATTTAAT CTTATGTTTG TCATAATCTT GTCGATATTA
      301 TGCTTAGAAG TAATAAAGTT TTGACTGTGT TTTATATTTT TCTCGTTCAT TTATAACCCT
      361 CTTTAATTTG GTTATATGAA TTTTGCTTAT TAACGATTCA TTATAACCAC TTATTTTTTG
      421 TTTGGTTGAT AATGAACTGT GCTGATTACA AAAATACTAA AAATGCCCAT ATTTTTTCCT
      481 CCTTATAAAA TTAGTATAAT TATAGCACGA CCTCTGATAA ATATGAACAT GATGAGTGAT
      541 CGTTAAATTT ATACTGCAAT CGGATGCGAT TATTGAATAA AAGATATGAG AGATTTATCT
      601 AATTTCTTTT TTCTTGTAAA AAAAGAAAGT TCTTAAAGGT TTTATAGTTT TGGTCGTAGA
      661 GCACACGGTT TAACGACTTA ATTACGAAGT AAATAAGTCT AGTGTGTTAG ACTTTATGAA
      721 ATCTATATAC GTTTATATAT ATTTATTATC CGGAGGTGTA GCATGTCTCA TTCAATTTTG
      781 AGGGTTGCCA GAGTTAAAGG ATCGGGTCAC GCGTAGGACG CGTCGAGTAG GGTAATGGGG
      841 TGGGTAAATG GTAATGCGCA nnnnnnnnnn nnnnnnnnnn GTTCCGCAGC CACACGCCGT
      901 GTGAAGCTGG TAGACCGGGG ACTTATCATC CAACCTGTTA CTCGGTACCA AATTCCAGAA
      961 AAGAGGCCTC CCGAAAGGGG GGCCTTTTTT CGTTTTGGTC CTTTGAATAA AAAAACTTGA
     1021 AAGAAACTGA CCATGCATTC CCCTCCTAAA GCTTTATTTT GGGAGGGAAA GCGGTCTTTT
     1081 TTGTTTTATT ATTTTGTCCA TGTGGTCTGA TGAAGAATAA AGTAGTGGAA ATAGGACTGC
     1141 CAGGCAAAAA GAAACATAAC ATATCTTGTC TTTTCAAAAC CTTGGTTTTT GCATCTTCTT
     1201 CTTGAAAAGC TTATGATAGA GAGAAGGGGC ATTTTTCAAA ATATTAATTT GTTTTGTGAA
     1261 GATGTCTTTG TTAAGATTAA AAACAGCACA GTTATCGATC GTACTTTATC ATAGAATAAA
     1321 CTTATAATGG CAATGGGATT TTTGTTTACT TAGGAAATAC TTTTCTTTTA AGTGAGTCTT
     1381 ATTTACTAAA GACACTAAAG TCCCGATTTG AAAGGAGCTT TACATATGGA GAAGAAAGAG
     1441 TTCAGAGTCC TCATAAAGTA TTGCTTCTTA AAAGGGAAGA ACACCGTTGA GGCCAAGACC
     1501 TGGCTGGACA ACGAATTCCC AGATAGCGCA CCCGGCAAGA GCACCATAAT AGACTGGTAC
     1561 GCCAAGTTTA AAAGAGGCGA GATGTCAACT GAAGATGGCG AGCGTAGCGG GCGTCCAAAG
     1621 GAAGTTGTCA CAGATGAGAA TATTAAGAAG ATTCATAAGA TGATACTCAA CGATAGAAAG
     1681 ATGAAACTCA TTGAAATAGC CGAAGCACTG AAAATAAGCA AAGAGAGAGT CGGCCACATT
     1741 ATACACCAGT ACCTCGACAT GCGGAAATTG TGCGCGAAGT GGGTTCCACG TGAATTGACC
     1801 TTCGATCAGA AGCAGAGGAG AGTCGACGAC AGCAAACGGT GCCTCCAATT ACTGACCAGA
     1861 AACACCCCGG AATTCTTTAG AAGGTACGTT ACCATGGACG AAACCTGGTT GCACCATTAT
     1921 ACCCCCGAAT CTAACAGGCA ATCTGCCGAA TGGACCGCGA CAGGCGAGCC AAGCCCAAAA
     1981 AGAGGGAAAA CCCAGAAATC TGCCGGTAAG GTCATGGCAA GCGTCTTCTG GGACGCGCAC
     2041 GGGATAATAT TCATTGACTA CCTGGAAAAA GGGAAGACAA TTAATAGCGA TTACTACATG
     2101 GCGCTGCTCG AAAGACTCAA AGTTGAGATT GCGGCCAAGC GGCCGCATAT GAAAAAAAAG
     2161 AAGGTTCTCT TTCATCAGGA TAATGCCCCA TGTCATAAAA GCCTCAGGAC TATGGCCAAG
     2221 ATACACGAGC TCGGTTTTGA GCTCCTGCCG CATCCACCAT ACAGCCCCGA CTTAGCACCG
     2281 TCAGATTTCT TTCTCTTTAG CGATTTGAAG AGGATGTTGG CCGGGAAGAA GTTCGGTTGT
     2341 AACGAGGAAG TTATTGCAGA AACCGAAGCA TACTTCGAAG CCAAGCCAAA AGAATATTAT
     2401 CAGAACGGCA TTAAGAAGCT CGAGGGCAGA TACAACAGAT GCATTGCCCT GGAGGGGAAT
     2461 TACGTCGAGT GAGCTTGGAA TCTCCTTCTC GCCTCTTTCG CTGAACACGA AAGCGAATCC
     2521 GTTCAGCACA CACTTTACGA TATGGCGCAA AAAGTCCTCG GCTGCGTGCC GGAAGTGAAA
     2581 GACATCCACC TCACCATGCC CAACAAGCAT TGCCTGCTCG TGGACCTGTC CCGCTTCGGT
     2641 CAGGACAATC CCAACGACTT TTCCGCTGCA TAACCCTGCT TCGGGGTCAT TATAGCGATT
     2701 TTTTCGGTAT ATCCATCCTT TTTCGCACGA TATACAGGAT TTTGCCAAAG GGTTCGTGTA
     2761 GACTTTCCTT GGTGTATCCA ACGGCGTCAG CCGGGCAGGA TAGGTGAAGT AGGCCCACCC
     2821 GCGAGCGGGT GTTCCTTCTT CACTGTCCCT TATTCGCACC TGGCGGTGCT CAACGGGAAT
     2881 CCTGCTCTGC GAGGCTGGCC GTACTCCTTC GGAGACGAGA CGAGACAGCC TGAGAATGGA
     2941 TGCGAGTAAT GATACAACAA TAGCGTGCTG TTCGCACGCT AAGGTCAGGC GGAATGGCAC
     3001 TTCCTTATTC CAGATGCGTG CGGATTATGC ATGACTGGCC GTCGTTTTAC AACGTCGTGA
     3061 CTGGGAAAAC CCTGGCGCTT GTGGTGGATC ACAGTTATTG GAGACTTCCT TGGCCGTACG
     3121 ATGGGTTTTG TTTCAGGTAT CTGGCACTTT TCGGGGAAAT GTGCGCGGAA CCCCTATTTG
     3181 TTTATTTTTC TAAATACATT CAAATATGTA TCCGCTCATG AGACAATAAC CCTGATAAAT
     3241 GCTTCAATAA TATTGAAAAA GGAAGAGTAT GAGTATTCAA CATTTCCGTG TCGCCCTTAT
     3301 TCCCTTTTTT GCGGCATTTT GCCTTCCTGT TTTTGCTCAC CCAGAAACGC TGGTGAAAGT
     3361 AAAAGATGCT GAAGATCAGT TGGGTGCACG AGTGGGTTAC ATCGAACTGG ATCTCAACAG
     3421 CGGTAAGATC CTTGAGAGTT TTCGCCCCGA AGAACGTTTT CCAATGATGA GCACTTTTAA
     3481 AGTTCTGCTA TGTGGCGCGG TATTATCCCG TATTGACGCC GGGCAAGAGC AACTCGGTCG
     3541 CCGCATACAC TATTCTCAGA ATGACTTGGT TGAGTACTCA CCAGTCACAG AAAAGCATCT
     3601 TACGGATGGC ATGACAGTAA GAGAATTATG CAGTGCTGCC ATAACCATGA GTGATAACAC
     3661 TGCGGCCAAC TTACTTCTGA CAACGATCGG AGGACCGAAG GAGCTAACCG CTTTTTTGCA
     3721 CAACATGGGG GATCATGTAA CTCGCCTTGA TCGTTGGGAA CCGGAGCTGA ATGAAGCCAT
     3781 ACCAAACGAC GAGCGTGACA CCACGATGCC TGTAGCAATG GCAACAACGT TGCGCAAACT
     3841 ATTAACTGGC GAACTACTTA CTCTAGCTTC CCGGCAACAA TTAATAGACT GGATGGAGGC
     3901 GGATAAAGTT GCAGGACCAC TTCTGCGCTC GGCCCTTCCG GCTGGCTGGT TTATTGCTGA
     3961 TAAATCTGGA GCCGGTGAGC GTGGCTCTCG CGGTATCATT GCAGCACTGG GGCCAGATGG
     4021 TAAGCCCTCC CGTATCGTAG TTATCTACAC GACGGGGAGT CAGGCAACTA TGGATGAACG
     4081 AAATAGACAG ATCGCTGAGA TAGGTGCCTC ACTGATTAAG CATTGGTAAC TGTCAGACCA
     4141 AGTTTACTCA TATATACTTT AGATTGATTT AAAACTTCAT TTTTAATTTA AAAGGATCTA
     4201 GGTGAAGATC CTTGAATTGC CATTATCAAC AAGTTTGTAC AAAAAAGCAG GCTCCGAATT
     4261 GGTATCACGA GGACGATTTG AAGCCCCCTA CCCATTTACG CTGACTTGAC GGGACGGCGG
     4321 CTTTGTTGAA TAGAGCGTCA GACCCCGTAG AAAAGATCAA AGGATCTTCG GCCGGCCGGC
     4381 GCGCCGATCT GAAGATCAGC AGTTCAACCT GTTGATAGTA CGTACTAAGC TCTCATGTTT
     4441 CACGTACTAA GCTCTCATGT TTAACGTACT AAGCTCTCAT GTTTAACGAA CTAAACCCTC
     4501 ATGGCTAACG TACTAAGCTC TCATGGCTAA CGTACTAAGC TCTCATGTTT CACGTACTAA
     4561 GCTCTCATGT TTGAACAATA AAATTAATAT AAATCAGCAA CTTAAATAGC CTCTAAGGTT
     4621 TTAAGTTTTA TAAGAAAAAA AAGAATATAT AAGGCTTTTA AAGCCTTTAA GGTTTAACGG
     4681 TTGTGGACAA CAAGCCAGGG ATGTAACGCA CTGAGAAGCC CTTAGAGCCT CTCAAAGCAA
     4741 TTTTGAGTGA CACAGGAACA CTTAACGGCT GACATGGGGC GCGCCCAGCT GTAACGCCAG
     4801 CAACGCGGCC TTTTTACGGT TCCTGGCCTT TTGCTGGCCT TTTGCTCACA TGTTCTTTCC
     4861 AGCGACATAT GCCATACGCC GAACTGAACT CCACCTAATG TCTTGGAGAT TGTCGGATAG
     4921 CGCGGAATAG GATTGTGCCC TCTGAGCGGA TAACAATTTC ACACAGGAAA CAGCTATGAC
     4981 CATGACACAT GCATCCACCA TCGCAGACTT ATCATCACTG AGCCTCCACC TAGCCTATAC
     5041 AACAATAGCG TGCGTGGTTA GCACGCTAGG TGGAAGGGCT CGGAGTTGTG GTAATCTATG
     5101 TATCCTGGGG TTAGCGTAAC AGGTTGGATG ATAAGTCCCC GGTCTAGCCG ACTGCGCAAA
     5161 AGACATAATC GATTCACAAA AAATAGGCAC ACGAAAAACA AGTTAAGGGA TGCAGTTTAT
     5221 GCATCCCTTA ACAAGCTTAC TTATTAAATA ATTTATAGCT ATTGAAAAGA GATAAGAATT
     5281 GTTCAAAGCT AATATTGTTT AAATCGTCAA TTCCTGCATG TTTTAAGGAA TTGTTAAATT
     5341 GATTTTTTGT AAATATTTTC TTGTATTCTT TGTTAACCCA TTTCATAACG AAATAATTAT
     5401 ACTTTTGTTT ATCTTTGTGT GATATTCTTG ATTTTTTTCT ACTTAATCTG ATAAGTGAGC
     5461 TATTCACTTT AGGTTTAGGA TGAAAATATT CTCTTGGAAC CATACTTAAT ATAGAAATAT
     5521 CAACTTCTGC CATTAAAAGT AATGCCAATG AGCGTTTTGT ATTTAATAAT CTTTTAGCAA
     5581 ACCCGTATTC CACGATTAAA TAAATCTCAT TAGCTATACT A
//
