# Supplementary material for: A genetic platform for a biocementation bacterium
Source: bioRxiv preprint, doi:10.64898/2025.12.05.692644, version 1 (2025-12-06)
Supplement: Plasmid Sequences [file 692644_file03.zip › Sporosarcina Plasmid Vectors/Transposon plasmids/pGLU_485.gb]

LOCUS       pGLU_485                6059 bp ds-DNA     circular     30-APR-2025
DEFINITION  .
FEATURES             Location/Qualifiers
     CDS             1..1431
                     /label="Tn5.002"
                     /ApEinfo_revcolor="#ffef86"
                     /ApEinfo_fwdcolor="#ffef86"
     prokaryote t... 1436..1616
                     /label="TAmarelleT9"
                     /ApEinfo_revcolor="#f58a5e"
                     /ApEinfo_fwdcolor="#f58a5e"
     miscellaneous   1617..1862
                     /label="oriT"
                     /ApEinfo_revcolor="#84b0dc"
                     /ApEinfo_fwdcolor="#84b0dc"
     miscellaneous   complement(1871..1910)
                     /label="UNS1"
                     /ApEinfo_revcolor="#9eafd2"
                     /ApEinfo_fwdcolor="#9eafd2"
     prokaryote t... complement(1911..1940)
                     /label="L2U5H11"
                     /ApEinfo_revcolor="#f8d3a9"
                     /ApEinfo_fwdcolor="#f8d3a9"
     primer_bind     complement(1993..2009)
                     /label="M13 fwd"
                     /ApEinfo_revcolor="#d59687"
                     /ApEinfo_fwdcolor="#d59687"
     primer_bind     complement(1993..2010)
                     /label="M13-fwd"
                     /ApEinfo_revcolor="#85dae9"
                     /ApEinfo_fwdcolor="#85dae9"
     promoter        2123..2227
                     /label="Pamp"
                     /ApEinfo_revcolor="#faac61"
                     /ApEinfo_fwdcolor="#faac61"
     CDS             2228..3088
                     /label="AmpR"
                     /ApEinfo_revcolor="#f58a5e"
                     /ApEinfo_fwdcolor="#f58a5e"
     misc_recomb     3189..3209
                     /label="attB1"
                     /ApEinfo_revcolor="#c7b0e3"
                     /ApEinfo_fwdcolor="#c7b0e3"
     misc_feature    3189..3209
                     /label="Gateway recomb1"
                     /ApEinfo_revcolor="#f58a5e"
                     /ApEinfo_fwdcolor="#f58a5e"
     ORI             complement(3345..3733)
                     /label="R6K ORI"
                     /ApEinfo_revcolor="#f58a5e"
                     /ApEinfo_fwdcolor="#f58a5e"
     primer_bind     3923..3939
                     /label="M13 rev"
                     /ApEinfo_revcolor="#c7b0e3"
                     /ApEinfo_fwdcolor="#c7b0e3"
     primer_bind     3923..3943
                     /label="M13-rev"
                     /ApEinfo_revcolor="#85dae9"
                     /ApEinfo_fwdcolor="#85dae9"
     prokaryote p... complement(3996..4027)
                     /label="L2U8H11"
                     /ApEinfo_revcolor="#75c6a9"
                     /ApEinfo_fwdcolor="#75c6a9"
     miscellaneous   complement(4028..4067)
                     /label="UNSX"
                     /ApEinfo_revcolor="#9eafd2"
                     /ApEinfo_fwdcolor="#9eafd2"
     miscellaneous   4076..4094
                     /label="Tn5_LE"
                     /ApEinfo_revcolor="#faac61"
                     /ApEinfo_fwdcolor="#faac61"
     miscellaneous   complement(4076..4094)
                     /label="Tn5_RE"
                     /ApEinfo_revcolor="#faac61"
                     /ApEinfo_fwdcolor="#faac61"
     prokaryote t... complement(4095..4180)
                     /label="TermC"
                     /ApEinfo_revcolor="#f8d3a9"
                     /ApEinfo_fwdcolor="#f8d3a9"
     misc_feature    complement(4185..4919)
                     /label="ermC"
                     /ApEinfo_revcolor="#faac61"
                     /ApEinfo_fwdcolor="#faac61"
     prokaryote p... complement(4921..5372)
                     /label="PermC"
                     /ApEinfo_revcolor="#faac61"
                     /ApEinfo_fwdcolor="#faac61"
     RBS             complement(5042..5052)
                     /label="bsRBS"
                     /ApEinfo_revcolor="#b7e6d7"
                     /ApEinfo_fwdcolor="#b7e6d7"
     misc_feature    5373..5402
                     /label="F primer binding"
                     /ApEinfo_revcolor="#d6b295"
                     /ApEinfo_fwdcolor="#d6b295"
     Primer site     5373..5402
                     /label="F-skpp-asm-15-mer-2x"
                     /ApEinfo_revcolor="#f58a5e"
                     /ApEinfo_fwdcolor="#f58a5e"
     Barcode         5407..5426
                     /label=">skpp-7-F sk20mer-15228"
                     /ApEinfo_revcolor="#faac61"
                     /ApEinfo_fwdcolor="#faac61"
     Barcode         5407..5426
                     /label="BC.0007"
                     /ApEinfo_revcolor="#c6c9d1"
                     /ApEinfo_fwdcolor="#c6c9d1"
     Primer site     5450..5479
                     /label="R-skpp-asm-15-mer-2x"
                     /ApEinfo_revcolor="#f58a5e"
                     /ApEinfo_fwdcolor="#f58a5e"
     misc_feature    complement(5450..5479)
                     /label="R primer binding"
                     /ApEinfo_revcolor="#d6b295"
                     /ApEinfo_fwdcolor="#d6b295"
     miscellaneous   5480..5498
                     /label="Tn5_RE"
                     /ApEinfo_revcolor="#faac61"
                     /ApEinfo_fwdcolor="#faac61"
     miscellaneous   complement(5480..5498)
                     /label="Tn5_LE"
                     /ApEinfo_revcolor="#faac61"
                     /ApEinfo_fwdcolor="#faac61"
     terminator      5499..5559
                     /label="L3S2P21"
                     /ApEinfo_revcolor="#c6c9d1"
                     /ApEinfo_fwdcolor="#c6c9d1"
     Promoter        5560..6059
                     /label="p10410"
                     /ApEinfo_revcolor="#b1ff67"
                     /ApEinfo_fwdcolor="#b1ff67"
ORIGIN
        1 ATGATTACAT CAGCATTACA TCGTGCAGCA GATTGGGCAA AATCAGTTTT TTCATCAGCA
       61 GCATTAGGTG ATCCACGTCG TACAGCACGT TTAGTTAATG TTGCAGCACA ATTAGCAAAA
      121 TATTCAGGTA AATCAATTAC AATTTCATCA GAAGGTTCAA AAGCAATGCA AGAAGGTGCA
      181 TATCGTTTTA TTCGTAATCC AAATGTTTCA GCAGAAGCAA TTCGTAAAGC AGGTGCAATG
      241 CAAACAGTTA AATTAGCACA AGAATTTCCA GAATTATTAG CAATTGAAGA TACAACATCA
      301 TTATCATATC GTCATCAAGT TGCAGAAGAA TTAGGTAAAT TAGGTTCAAT TCAAGATAAA
      361 TCACGTGGTT GGTGGGTTCA TTCAGTTTTA TTATTAGAAG CAACAACATT TCGTACAGTT
      421 GGTTTATTAC ATCAAGAATG GTGGATGCGT CCAGATGATC CAGCAGATGC AGATGAAAAA
      481 GAATCAGGTA AATGGTTAGC AGCAGCAGCA ACATCACGTT TACGTATGGG TTCAATGATG
      541 TCAAATGTTA TTGCAGTTTG TGATCGTGAA GCAGATATTC ATGCATATTT ACAAGATAAA
      601 TTAGCACATA ATGAACGTTT TGTTGTTCGT TCAAAACATC CACGTAAAGA TGTTGAATCA
      661 GGTTTATATT TATATGATCA TTTAAAAAAT CAACCAGAAT TAGGTGGTTA TCAAATTTCA
      721 ATTCCACAAA AAGGTGTTGT TGATAAACGT GGTAAACGTA AAAATCGTCC AGCACGTAAA
      781 GCATCATTAT CATTACGTTC AGGTCGTATT ACATTAAAAC AAGGTAATAT TACATTAAAT
      841 GCAGTTTTAG CAGAAGAAAT TAATCCACCA AAAGGTGAAA CACCATTAAA ATGGTTATTA
      901 TTAACATCAG AACCAGTTGA ATCATTAGCA CAAGCATTAC GTGTTATTGA TATTTATACA
      961 CATCGTTGGC GTATTGAAGA ATTTCATAAA GCATGGAAAA CAGGTGCAGG TGCAGAACGT
     1021 CAACGTATGG AAGAACCAGA TAATTTAGAA CGTATGGTTT CAATTTTATC ATTTGTTGCA
     1081 GTTCGTTTAT TACAATTACG TGAATCATTT ACACCACCAC AAGCATTACG TGCACAAGGT
     1141 TTATTAAAAG AAGCAGAACA TGTTGAATCA CAATCAGCAG AAACAGTTTT AACACCAGAT
     1201 GAATGTCAAT TATTAGGTTA TTTAGATAAA GGTAAACGTA AACGTAAAGA AAAAGCAGGT
     1261 TCATTACAAT GGGCATATAT GGCAATTGCA CGTTTAGGTG GTTTTATGGA TTCAAAACGT
     1321 ACAGGTATTG CATCATGGGG TGCATTATGG GAAGGTTGGG AAGCATTACA ATCAAAATTA
     1381 GATGGTTTTT TAGCAGCAAA AGATTTAATG GCACAAGGTA TTAAAATTTA AGCTTGGAAT
     1441 CTCCTTCTCG CCTCTTTCGC TGAACACGAA AGCGAATCCG TTCAGCACAC ACTTTACGAT
     1501 ATGGCGCAAA AAGTCCTCGG CTGCGTGCCG GAAGTGAAAG ACATCCACCT CACCATGCCC
     1561 AACAAGCATT GCCTGCTCGT GGACCTGTCC CGCTTCGGTC AGGACAATCC CAACGACTTT
     1621 TCCGCTGCAT AACCCTGCTT CGGGGTCATT ATAGCGATTT TTTCGGTATA TCCATCCTTT
     1681 TTCGCACGAT ATACAGGATT TTGCCAAAGG GTTCGTGTAG ACTTTCCTTG GTGTATCCAA
     1741 CGGCGTCAGC CGGGCAGGAT AGGTGAAGTA GGCCCACCCG CGAGCGGGTG TTCCTTCTTC
     1801 ACTGTCCCTT ATTCGCACCT GGCGGTGCTC AACGGGAATC CTGCTCTGCG AGGCTGGCCG
     1861 TACTCCTTCG GAGACGAGAC GAGACAGCCT GAGAATGGAT GCGAGTAATG ATACAACAAT
     1921 AGCGTGCTGT TCGCACGCTA AGGTCAGGCG GAATGGCACT TCCTTATTCC AGATGCGTGC
     1981 GGATTATGCA TGACTGGCCG TCGTTTTACA ACGTCGTGAC TGGGAAAACC CTGGCGCTTG
     2041 TGGTGGATCA CAGTTATTGG AGACTTCCTT GGCCGTACGA TGGGTTTTGT TTCAGGTATC
     2101 TGGCACTTTT CGGGGAAATG TGCGCGGAAC CCCTATTTGT TTATTTTTCT AAATACATTC
     2161 AAATATGTAT CCGCTCATGA GACAATAACC CTGATAAATG CTTCAATAAT ATTGAAAAAG
     2221 GAAGAGTATG AGTATTCAAC ATTTCCGTGT CGCCCTTATT CCCTTTTTTG CGGCATTTTG
     2281 CCTTCCTGTT TTTGCTCACC CAGAAACGCT GGTGAAAGTA AAAGATGCTG AAGATCAGTT
     2341 GGGTGCACGA GTGGGTTACA TCGAACTGGA TCTCAACAGC GGTAAGATCC TTGAGAGTTT
     2401 TCGCCCCGAA GAACGTTTTC CAATGATGAG CACTTTTAAA GTTCTGCTAT GTGGCGCGGT
     2461 ATTATCCCGT ATTGACGCCG GGCAAGAGCA ACTCGGTCGC CGCATACACT ATTCTCAGAA
     2521 TGACTTGGTT GAGTACTCAC CAGTCACAGA AAAGCATCTT ACGGATGGCA TGACAGTAAG
     2581 AGAATTATGC AGTGCTGCCA TAACCATGAG TGATAACACT GCGGCCAACT TACTTCTGAC
     2641 AACGATCGGA GGACCGAAGG AGCTAACCGC TTTTTTGCAC AACATGGGGG ATCATGTAAC
     2701 TCGCCTTGAT CGTTGGGAAC CGGAGCTGAA TGAAGCCATA CCAAACGACG AGCGTGACAC
     2761 CACGATGCCT GTAGCAATGG CAACAACGTT GCGCAAACTA TTAACTGGCG AACTACTTAC
     2821 TCTAGCTTCC CGGCAACAAT TAATAGACTG GATGGAGGCG GATAAAGTTG CAGGACCACT
     2881 TCTGCGCTCG GCCCTTCCGG CTGGCTGGTT TATTGCTGAT AAATCTGGAG CCGGTGAGCG
     2941 TGGCTCTCGC GGTATCATTG CAGCACTGGG GCCAGATGGT AAGCCCTCCC GTATCGTAGT
     3001 TATCTACACG ACGGGGAGTC AGGCAACTAT GGATGAACGA AATAGACAGA TCGCTGAGAT
     3061 AGGTGCCTCA CTGATTAAGC ATTGGTAACT GTCAGACCAA GTTTACTCAT ATATACTTTA
     3121 GATTGATTTA AAACTTCATT TTTAATTTAA AAGGATCTAG GTGAAGATCC TTGAATTGCC
     3181 ATTATCAACA AGTTTGTACA AAAAAGCAGG CTCCGAATTG GTATCACGAG GACGATTTGA
     3241 AGCCCCCTAC CCATTTACGC TGACTTGACG GGACGGCGGC TTTGTTGAAT AGAGCGTCAG
     3301 ACCCCGTAGA AAAGATCAAA GGATCTTCGG CCGGCCGGCG CGCCGATCTG AAGATCAGCA
     3361 GTTCAACCTG TTGATAGTAC GTACTAAGCT CTCATGTTTC ACGTACTAAG CTCTCATGTT
     3421 TAACGTACTA AGCTCTCATG TTTAACGAAC TAAACCCTCA TGGCTAACGT ACTAAGCTCT
     3481 CATGGCTAAC GTACTAAGCT CTCATGTTTC ACGTACTAAG CTCTCATGTT TGAACAATAA
     3541 AATTAATATA AATCAGCAAC TTAAATAGCC TCTAAGGTTT TAAGTTTTAT AAGAAAAAAA
     3601 AGAATATATA AGGCTTTTAA AGCCTTTAAG GTTTAACGGT TGTGGACAAC AAGCCAGGGA
     3661 TGTAACGCAC TGAGAAGCCC TTAGAGCCTC TCAAAGCAAT TTTGAGTGAC ACAGGAACAC
     3721 TTAACGGCTG ACATGGGGCG CGCCCAGCTG TAACGCCAGC AACGCGGCCT TTTTACGGTT
     3781 CCTGGCCTTT TGCTGGCCTT TTGCTCACAT GTTCTTTCCA GCGACATATG CCATACGCCG
     3841 AACTGAACTC CACCTAATGT CTTGGAGATT GTCGGATAGC GCGGAATAGG ATTGTGCCCT
     3901 CTGAGCGGAT AACAATTTCA CACAGGAAAC AGCTATGACC ATGACACATG CATCCACCAT
     3961 CGCAGACTTA TCATCACTGA GCCTCCACCT AGCCTATACA ACAATAGCGT GCGTGGTTAG
     4021 CACGCTAGGT GGAAGGGCTC GGAGTTGTGG TAATCTATGT ATCCTGGGGT TAGCGCTGTC
     4081 TCTTATACAC ATCTGCCGAC TGCGCAAAAG ACATAATCGA TTCACAAAAA ATAGGCACAC
     4141 GAAAAACAAG TTAAGGGATG CAGTTTATGC ATCCCTTAAC AAGCTTACTT ATTAAATAAT
     4201 TTATAGCTAT TGAAAAGAGA TAAGAATTGT TCAAAGCTAA TATTGTTTAA ATCGTCAATT
     4261 CCTGCATGTT TTAAGGAATT GTTAAATTGA TTTTTTGTAA ATATTTTCTT GTATTCTTTG
     4321 TTAACCCATT TCATAACGAA ATAATTATAC TTTTGTTTAT CTTTGTGTGA TATTCTTGAT
     4381 TTTTTTCTAC TTAATCTGAT AAGTGAGCTA TTCACTTTAG GTTTAGGATG AAAATATTCT
     4441 CTTGGAACCA TACTTAATAT AGAAATATCA ACTTCTGCCA TTAAAAGTAA TGCCAATGAG
     4501 CGTTTTGTAT TTAATAATCT TTTAGCAAAC CCGTATTCCA CGATTAAATA AATCTCATTA
     4561 GCTATACTAT CAAAAACAAT TTTGCGTATT ATATCCGTAC TTATGTTATA AGGTATATTA
     4621 CCATATATTT TATAGGATTG GTTTTTAGGA AATTTAAACT GCAATATATC CTTGTTTAAA
     4681 ACTTGGAAAT TATCGTGATC AACAAGTTTA TTTTCTGTAG TTTTGCATAA TTTATGGTCT
     4741 ATTTCAATGG CAGTTACGAA ATTACACCTC TTTACTAATT CAAGGGTAAA ATGGCCTTTT
     4801 CCTGAGCCGA TTTCAAAGAT ATTATCATGT TCATTTAATC TTATGTTTGT CATAATCTTG
     4861 TCGATATTAT GCTTAGAAGT AATAAAGTTT TGACTGTGTT TTATATTTTT CTCGTTCATT
     4921 TATAACCCTC TTTAATTTGG TTATATGAAT TTTGCTTATT AACGATTCAT TATAACCACT
     4981 TATTTTTTGT TTGGTTGATA ATGAACTGTG CTGATTACAA AAATACTAAA AATGCCCATA
     5041 TTTTTTCCTC CTTATAAAAT TAGTATAATT ATAGCACGAC CTCTGATAAA TATGAACATG
     5101 ATGAGTGATC GTTAAATTTA TACTGCAATC GGATGCGATT ATTGAATAAA AGATATGAGA
     5161 GATTTATCTA ATTTCTTTTT TCTTGTAAAA AAAGAAAGTT CTTAAAGGTT TTATAGTTTT
     5221 GGTCGTAGAG CACACGGTTT AACGACTTAA TTACGAAGTA AATAAGTCTA GTGTGTTAGA
     5281 CTTTATGAAA TCTATATACG TTTATATATA TTTATTATCC GGAGGTGTAG CATGTCTCAT
     5341 TCAATTTTGA GGGTTGCCAG AGTTAAAGGA TCGGGTCACG CGTAGGACGC GTCGAGTAGG
     5401 GTAATGGTAC ATGAAACGAT GGACGGGCAn nnnnnnnnnn nnnnnnnnnG TTCCGCAGCC
     5461 ACACGCCGTG TGAAGCTGGA GATGTGTATA AGAGACAGCT CGGTACCAAA TTCCAGAAAA
     5521 GAGGCCTCCC GAAAGGGGGG CCTTTTTTCG TTTTGGTCCT GGCAATGGAC AGGTTCTTCT
     5581 TTTCGGGAAT TTGGCAATTC ATTAAGCAAA ATGTATACCA TTAGAATTAT TTTGTGCTAT
     5641 CATGTAGAAT GGTAGTTTCG AAGGTGAATA GAATATACCT ATAAATCCTT CCTTTATTTT
     5701 ATATAGAAGC TAGTATTTTA GTTGGACTAA AGAGACAGTT CTGTATATAC ATACTTTTTG
     5761 CCAGTTCAAA GACCAAAAAA AGTTTTAGAA TCCGTTCATG ATTAATCGGC GTAAATTTGG
     5821 AGTTACATAC GAGCAAAGTA TCCATCTTTA AGTAAAGATT AAGCAGACGC AAATGAATGT
     5881 GATTCGGTAT CATGAAGGAT TAATAATATT TTACTAGTAT TAAAATGAAA ATAAGTAGCA
     5941 ATATAAGCGT AAAACATTAT TGTGATTTTT TAAAAGAAAA TGTCGAAAAA AGAAGGGTTT
     6001 TTGAATATAA TCTCGAAATT AGGTAATATG GCGAGAAATG AGTAGGAAAT GGTGATTGA
//
