# Supplementary material for: A genetic platform for a biocementation bacterium
Source: bioRxiv preprint, doi:10.64898/2025.12.05.692644, version 1 (2025-12-06)
Supplement: Plasmid Sequences [file 692644_file03.zip › Sporosarcina Plasmid Vectors/Transposon plasmids/pGLU_476.gb]

LOCUS       pGLU_476                5983 bp ds-DNA     circular     30-APR-2025
DEFINITION  .
FEATURES             Location/Qualifiers
     CDS             1..1431
                     /label="Tn5_TnpA"
                     /ApEinfo_revcolor="#f58a5e"
                     /ApEinfo_fwdcolor="#f58a5e"
     prokaryote t... 1436..1616
                     /label="TAmarelleT9"
                     /ApEinfo_revcolor="#f58a5e"
                     /ApEinfo_fwdcolor="#f58a5e"
     miscellaneous   1617..1862
                     /label="oriT"
                     /ApEinfo_revcolor="#84b0dc"
                     /ApEinfo_fwdcolor="#84b0dc"
     miscellaneous   complement(1871..1910)
                     /label="UNS1"
                     /ApEinfo_revcolor="#9eafd2"
                     /ApEinfo_fwdcolor="#9eafd2"
     prokaryote t... complement(1911..1940)
                     /label="L2U5H11"
                     /ApEinfo_revcolor="#f8d3a9"
                     /ApEinfo_fwdcolor="#f8d3a9"
     primer_bind     complement(1993..2009)
                     /label="M13 fwd"
                     /ApEinfo_revcolor="#d59687"
                     /ApEinfo_fwdcolor="#d59687"
     primer_bind     complement(1993..2010)
                     /label="M13-fwd"
                     /ApEinfo_revcolor="#85dae9"
                     /ApEinfo_fwdcolor="#85dae9"
     promoter        2123..2227
                     /label="Pamp"
                     /ApEinfo_revcolor="#faac61"
                     /ApEinfo_fwdcolor="#faac61"
     CDS             2228..3088
                     /label="AmpR"
                     /ApEinfo_revcolor="#f58a5e"
                     /ApEinfo_fwdcolor="#f58a5e"
     misc_feature    3189..3209
                     /label="Gateway recomb1"
                     /ApEinfo_revcolor="#f58a5e"
                     /ApEinfo_fwdcolor="#f58a5e"
     misc_recomb     3189..3209
                     /label="attB1"
                     /ApEinfo_revcolor="#c7b0e3"
                     /ApEinfo_fwdcolor="#c7b0e3"
     ORI             complement(3345..3733)
                     /label="R6K ORI"
                     /ApEinfo_revcolor="#f58a5e"
                     /ApEinfo_fwdcolor="#f58a5e"
     primer_bind     3923..3939
                     /label="M13 rev"
                     /ApEinfo_revcolor="#c7b0e3"
                     /ApEinfo_fwdcolor="#c7b0e3"
     primer_bind     3923..3943
                     /label="M13-rev"
                     /ApEinfo_revcolor="#85dae9"
                     /ApEinfo_fwdcolor="#85dae9"
     prokaryote p... complement(3996..4027)
                     /label="L2U8H11"
                     /ApEinfo_revcolor="#75c6a9"
                     /ApEinfo_fwdcolor="#75c6a9"
     miscellaneous   complement(4028..4067)
                     /label="UNSX"
                     /ApEinfo_revcolor="#9eafd2"
                     /ApEinfo_fwdcolor="#9eafd2"
     miscellaneous   4076..4094
                     /label="Tn5_LE"
                     /ApEinfo_revcolor="#faac61"
                     /ApEinfo_fwdcolor="#faac61"
     miscellaneous   complement(4076..4094)
                     /label="Tn5_RE"
                     /ApEinfo_revcolor="#faac61"
                     /ApEinfo_fwdcolor="#faac61"
     prokaryote t... complement(4095..4180)
                     /label="TermC"
                     /ApEinfo_revcolor="#f8d3a9"
                     /ApEinfo_fwdcolor="#f8d3a9"
     misc_feature    complement(4185..4919)
                     /label="ermC"
                     /ApEinfo_revcolor="#faac61"
                     /ApEinfo_fwdcolor="#faac61"
     prokaryote p... complement(4921..5372)
                     /label="PermC"
                     /ApEinfo_revcolor="#faac61"
                     /ApEinfo_fwdcolor="#faac61"
     RBS             complement(5042..5052)
                     /label="bsRBS"
                     /ApEinfo_revcolor="#b7e6d7"
                     /ApEinfo_fwdcolor="#b7e6d7"
     misc_feature    5373..5402
                     /label="F primer binding"
                     /ApEinfo_revcolor="#d6b295"
                     /ApEinfo_fwdcolor="#d6b295"
     Primer site     5373..5402
                     /label="F-skpp-asm-15-mer-2x"
                     /ApEinfo_revcolor="#f58a5e"
                     /ApEinfo_fwdcolor="#f58a5e"
     Barcode         5407..5426
                     /label=">skpp-6-F sk20mer-46145"
                     /ApEinfo_revcolor="#faac61"
                     /ApEinfo_fwdcolor="#faac61"
     Barcode         5407..5426
                     /label="BC.0006"
                     /ApEinfo_revcolor="#c6c9d1"
                     /ApEinfo_fwdcolor="#c6c9d1"
     Primer site     5450..5479
                     /label="R-skpp-asm-15-mer-2x"
                     /ApEinfo_revcolor="#f58a5e"
                     /ApEinfo_fwdcolor="#f58a5e"
     misc_feature    complement(5450..5479)
                     /label="R primer binding"
                     /ApEinfo_revcolor="#d6b295"
                     /ApEinfo_fwdcolor="#d6b295"
     miscellaneous   5480..5498
                     /label="Tn5_RE"
                     /ApEinfo_revcolor="#faac61"
                     /ApEinfo_fwdcolor="#faac61"
     miscellaneous   complement(5480..5498)
                     /label="Tn5_LE"
                     /ApEinfo_revcolor="#faac61"
                     /ApEinfo_fwdcolor="#faac61"
     terminator      5499..5559
                     /label="L3S2P21"
                     /ApEinfo_revcolor="#c6c9d1"
                     /ApEinfo_fwdcolor="#c6c9d1"
     Promoter        5560..5983
                     /label="p19296"
                     /ApEinfo_revcolor="#b1ff67"
                     /ApEinfo_fwdcolor="#b1ff67"
ORIGIN
        1 ATGATTACCA GTGCACTGCA TCGTGCGGCG GATTGGGCGA AAAGCGTGTT TTCTAGTGCT
       61 GCGCTGGGTG ATCCGCGTCG TACCGCGCGT CTGGTGAATG TTGCGGCGCA ACTGGCCAAA
      121 TATAGCGGCA AAAGCATTAC CATTAGCAGC GAAGGCAGCA AAGCCATGCA GGAAGGCGCG
      181 TATCGTTTTA TTCGTAATCC GAACGTGAGC GCGGAAGCGA TTCGTAAAGC GGGTGCCATG
      241 CAGACCGTGA AACTGGCCCA GGAATTTCCG GAACTGCTGG CAATTGAAGA TACCACCTCT
      301 CTGAGCTATC GTCATCAGGT GGCGGAAGAA CTGGGCAAAC TGGGTAGCAT TCAGGATAAA
      361 AGCCGTGGTT GGTGGGTGCA TAGCGTGCTG CTGCTGGAAG CGACCACCTT TCGTACCGTG
      421 GGCCTGCTGC ATCAAGAATG GTGGATGCGT CCGGATGATC CGGCGGATGC GGATGAAAAA
      481 GAAAGCGGCA AATGGCTGGC CGCTGCTGCA ACTTCGCGTC TGAGAATGGG CAGCATGATG
      541 AGCAACGTGA TTGCGGTGTG CGATCGTGAA GCGGATATTC ATGCGTATCT GCAAGATAAA
      601 CTGGCCCATA ACGAACGTTT TGTGGTGCGT AGCAAACATC CGCGTAAAGA TGTGGAAAGC
      661 GGCCTGTATC TGTATGATCA CCTGAAAAAC CAGCCGGAAC TGGGCGGCTA TCAGATTAGC
      721 ATTCCGCAGA AAGGCGTGGT GGATAAACGT GGCAAACGTA AAAACCGTCC GGCGCGTAAA
      781 GCGAGCCTGA GCCTGCGTAG CGGCCGTATT ACCCTGAAAC AGGGCAACAT TACCCTGAAC
      841 GCGGTGCTGG CCGAAGAAAT TAATCCGCCG AAAGGCGAAA CCCCGCTGAA ATGGCTGCTG
      901 CTGACCAGCG AGCCGGTGGA AAGTCTGGCC CAAGCGCTGC GTGTGATTGA TATTTATACC
      961 CATCGTTGGC GCATTGAAGA ATTTCACAAA GCGTGGAAAA CGGGTGCGGG TGCGGAACGT
     1021 CAGCGTATGG AAGAACCGGA TAACCTGGAA CGTATGGTGA GCATTCTGAG CTTTGTGGCG
     1081 GTGCGTCTGC TGCAACTGCG TGAATCTTTT ACTCCGCCGC AAGCACTGCG TGCGCAGGGC
     1141 CTGCTGAAAG AAGCGGAACA CGTTGAAAGC CAGAGCGCGG AAACCGTGCT GACCCCGGAT
     1201 GAATGCCAAC TGCTGGGCTA TCTGGATAAA GGCAAACGCA AACGCAAAGA AAAAGCGGGC
     1261 AGCCTGCAAT GGGCGTATAT GGCGATTGCG CGTCTGGGCG GCTTTATGGA TAGCAAACGT
     1321 ACCGGCATTG CGAGCTGGGG TGCGCTGTGG GAAGGTTGGG AAGCGCTGCA AAGCAAACTG
     1381 GATGGCTTTC TGGCCGCGAA AGACCTGATG GCGCAGGGCA TTAAAATCTA AGCTTGGAAT
     1441 CTCCTTCTCG CCTCTTTCGC TGAACACGAA AGCGAATCCG TTCAGCACAC ACTTTACGAT
     1501 ATGGCGCAAA AAGTCCTCGG CTGCGTGCCG GAAGTGAAAG ACATCCACCT CACCATGCCC
     1561 AACAAGCATT GCCTGCTCGT GGACCTGTCC CGCTTCGGTC AGGACAATCC CAACGACTTT
     1621 TCCGCTGCAT AACCCTGCTT CGGGGTCATT ATAGCGATTT TTTCGGTATA TCCATCCTTT
     1681 TTCGCACGAT ATACAGGATT TTGCCAAAGG GTTCGTGTAG ACTTTCCTTG GTGTATCCAA
     1741 CGGCGTCAGC CGGGCAGGAT AGGTGAAGTA GGCCCACCCG CGAGCGGGTG TTCCTTCTTC
     1801 ACTGTCCCTT ATTCGCACCT GGCGGTGCTC AACGGGAATC CTGCTCTGCG AGGCTGGCCG
     1861 TACTCCTTCG GAGACGAGAC GAGACAGCCT GAGAATGGAT GCGAGTAATG ATACAACAAT
     1921 AGCGTGCTGT TCGCACGCTA AGGTCAGGCG GAATGGCACT TCCTTATTCC AGATGCGTGC
     1981 GGATTATGCA TGACTGGCCG TCGTTTTACA ACGTCGTGAC TGGGAAAACC CTGGCGCTTG
     2041 TGGTGGATCA CAGTTATTGG AGACTTCCTT GGCCGTACGA TGGGTTTTGT TTCAGGTATC
     2101 TGGCACTTTT CGGGGAAATG TGCGCGGAAC CCCTATTTGT TTATTTTTCT AAATACATTC
     2161 AAATATGTAT CCGCTCATGA GACAATAACC CTGATAAATG CTTCAATAAT ATTGAAAAAG
     2221 GAAGAGTATG AGTATTCAAC ATTTCCGTGT CGCCCTTATT CCCTTTTTTG CGGCATTTTG
     2281 CCTTCCTGTT TTTGCTCACC CAGAAACGCT GGTGAAAGTA AAAGATGCTG AAGATCAGTT
     2341 GGGTGCACGA GTGGGTTACA TCGAACTGGA TCTCAACAGC GGTAAGATCC TTGAGAGTTT
     2401 TCGCCCCGAA GAACGTTTTC CAATGATGAG CACTTTTAAA GTTCTGCTAT GTGGCGCGGT
     2461 ATTATCCCGT ATTGACGCCG GGCAAGAGCA ACTCGGTCGC CGCATACACT ATTCTCAGAA
     2521 TGACTTGGTT GAGTACTCAC CAGTCACAGA AAAGCATCTT ACGGATGGCA TGACAGTAAG
     2581 AGAATTATGC AGTGCTGCCA TAACCATGAG TGATAACACT GCGGCCAACT TACTTCTGAC
     2641 AACGATCGGA GGACCGAAGG AGCTAACCGC TTTTTTGCAC AACATGGGGG ATCATGTAAC
     2701 TCGCCTTGAT CGTTGGGAAC CGGAGCTGAA TGAAGCCATA CCAAACGACG AGCGTGACAC
     2761 CACGATGCCT GTAGCAATGG CAACAACGTT GCGCAAACTA TTAACTGGCG AACTACTTAC
     2821 TCTAGCTTCC CGGCAACAAT TAATAGACTG GATGGAGGCG GATAAAGTTG CAGGACCACT
     2881 TCTGCGCTCG GCCCTTCCGG CTGGCTGGTT TATTGCTGAT AAATCTGGAG CCGGTGAGCG
     2941 TGGCTCTCGC GGTATCATTG CAGCACTGGG GCCAGATGGT AAGCCCTCCC GTATCGTAGT
     3001 TATCTACACG ACGGGGAGTC AGGCAACTAT GGATGAACGA AATAGACAGA TCGCTGAGAT
     3061 AGGTGCCTCA CTGATTAAGC ATTGGTAACT GTCAGACCAA GTTTACTCAT ATATACTTTA
     3121 GATTGATTTA AAACTTCATT TTTAATTTAA AAGGATCTAG GTGAAGATCC TTGAATTGCC
     3181 ATTATCAACA AGTTTGTACA AAAAAGCAGG CTCCGAATTG GTATCACGAG GACGATTTGA
     3241 AGCCCCCTAC CCATTTACGC TGACTTGACG GGACGGCGGC TTTGTTGAAT AGAGCGTCAG
     3301 ACCCCGTAGA AAAGATCAAA GGATCTTCGG CCGGCCGGCG CGCCGATCTG AAGATCAGCA
     3361 GTTCAACCTG TTGATAGTAC GTACTAAGCT CTCATGTTTC ACGTACTAAG CTCTCATGTT
     3421 TAACGTACTA AGCTCTCATG TTTAACGAAC TAAACCCTCA TGGCTAACGT ACTAAGCTCT
     3481 CATGGCTAAC GTACTAAGCT CTCATGTTTC ACGTACTAAG CTCTCATGTT TGAACAATAA
     3541 AATTAATATA AATCAGCAAC TTAAATAGCC TCTAAGGTTT TAAGTTTTAT AAGAAAAAAA
     3601 AGAATATATA AGGCTTTTAA AGCCTTTAAG GTTTAACGGT TGTGGACAAC AAGCCAGGGA
     3661 TGTAACGCAC TGAGAAGCCC TTAGAGCCTC TCAAAGCAAT TTTGAGTGAC ACAGGAACAC
     3721 TTAACGGCTG ACATGGGGCG CGCCCAGCTG TAACGCCAGC AACGCGGCCT TTTTACGGTT
     3781 CCTGGCCTTT TGCTGGCCTT TTGCTCACAT GTTCTTTCCA GCGACATATG CCATACGCCG
     3841 AACTGAACTC CACCTAATGT CTTGGAGATT GTCGGATAGC GCGGAATAGG ATTGTGCCCT
     3901 CTGAGCGGAT AACAATTTCA CACAGGAAAC AGCTATGACC ATGACACATG CATCCACCAT
     3961 CGCAGACTTA TCATCACTGA GCCTCCACCT AGCCTATACA ACAATAGCGT GCGTGGTTAG
     4021 CACGCTAGGT GGAAGGGCTC GGAGTTGTGG TAATCTATGT ATCCTGGGGT TAGCGCTGTC
     4081 TCTTATACAC ATCTGCCGAC TGCGCAAAAG ACATAATCGA TTCACAAAAA ATAGGCACAC
     4141 GAAAAACAAG TTAAGGGATG CAGTTTATGC ATCCCTTAAC AAGCTTACTT ATTAAATAAT
     4201 TTATAGCTAT TGAAAAGAGA TAAGAATTGT TCAAAGCTAA TATTGTTTAA ATCGTCAATT
     4261 CCTGCATGTT TTAAGGAATT GTTAAATTGA TTTTTTGTAA ATATTTTCTT GTATTCTTTG
     4321 TTAACCCATT TCATAACGAA ATAATTATAC TTTTGTTTAT CTTTGTGTGA TATTCTTGAT
     4381 TTTTTTCTAC TTAATCTGAT AAGTGAGCTA TTCACTTTAG GTTTAGGATG AAAATATTCT
     4441 CTTGGAACCA TACTTAATAT AGAAATATCA ACTTCTGCCA TTAAAAGTAA TGCCAATGAG
     4501 CGTTTTGTAT TTAATAATCT TTTAGCAAAC CCGTATTCCA CGATTAAATA AATCTCATTA
     4561 GCTATACTAT CAAAAACAAT TTTGCGTATT ATATCCGTAC TTATGTTATA AGGTATATTA
     4621 CCATATATTT TATAGGATTG GTTTTTAGGA AATTTAAACT GCAATATATC CTTGTTTAAA
     4681 ACTTGGAAAT TATCGTGATC AACAAGTTTA TTTTCTGTAG TTTTGCATAA TTTATGGTCT
     4741 ATTTCAATGG CAGTTACGAA ATTACACCTC TTTACTAATT CAAGGGTAAA ATGGCCTTTT
     4801 CCTGAGCCGA TTTCAAAGAT ATTATCATGT TCATTTAATC TTATGTTTGT CATAATCTTG
     4861 TCGATATTAT GCTTAGAAGT AATAAAGTTT TGACTGTGTT TTATATTTTT CTCGTTCATT
     4921 TATAACCCTC TTTAATTTGG TTATATGAAT TTTGCTTATT AACGATTCAT TATAACCACT
     4981 TATTTTTTGT TTGGTTGATA ATGAACTGTG CTGATTACAA AAATACTAAA AATGCCCATA
     5041 TTTTTTCCTC CTTATAAAAT TAGTATAATT ATAGCACGAC CTCTGATAAA TATGAACATG
     5101 ATGAGTGATC GTTAAATTTA TACTGCAATC GGATGCGATT ATTGAATAAA AGATATGAGA
     5161 GATTTATCTA ATTTCTTTTT TCTTGTAAAA AAAGAAAGTT CTTAAAGGTT TTATAGTTTT
     5221 GGTCGTAGAG CACACGGTTT AACGACTTAA TTACGAAGTA AATAAGTCTA GTGTGTTAGA
     5281 CTTTATGAAA TCTATATACG TTTATATATA TTTATTATCC GGAGGTGTAG CATGTCTCAT
     5341 TCAATTTTGA GGGTTGCCAG AGTTAAAGGA TCGGGTCACG CGTAGGACGC GTCGAGTAGG
     5401 GTAATGCATG TTTAGGAACG CTACCGGCAn nnnnnnnnnn nnnnnnnnnG TTCCGCAGCC
     5461 ACACGCCGTG TGAAGCTGGA GATGTGTATA AGAGACAGCT CGGTACCAAA TTCCAGAAAA
     5521 GAGGCCTCCC GAAAGGGGGG CCTTTTTTCG TTTTGGTCCT TTGAATAAAA AAACTTGAAA
     5581 GAAACTGACC ATGCATTCCC CTCCTAAAGC TTTATTTTGG GAGGGAAAGC GGTCTTTTTT
     5641 GTTTTATTAT TTTGTCCATG TGGTCTGATG AAGAATAAAG TAGTGGAAAT AGGACTGCCA
     5701 GGCAAAAAGA AACATAACAT ATCTTGTCTT TTCAAAACCT TGGTTTTTGC ATCTTCTTCT
     5761 TGAAAAGCTT ATGATAGAGA GAAGGGGCAT TTTTCAAAAT ATTAATTTGT TTTGTGAAGA
     5821 TGTCTTTGTT AAGATTAAAA ACAGCACAGT TATCGATCGT ACTTTATCAT AGAATAAACT
     5881 TATAATGGCA ATGGGATTTT TGTTTACTTA GGAAATACTT TTCTTTTAAG TGAGTCTTAT
     5941 TTACTAAAGA CACTAAAGTC CCGATTTGAA AGGAGCTTTA CAT
//
