# Supplementary material for: A genetic platform for a biocementation bacterium
Source: bioRxiv preprint, doi:10.64898/2025.12.05.692644, version 1 (2025-12-06)
Supplement: Plasmid Sequences [file 692644_file03.zip › Sporosarcina Plasmid Vectors/Transposon plasmids/pGLU_427.gb]

LOCUS       pGLU_427                5448 bp ds-DNA     circular     28-MAY-2025
DEFINITION  .
FEATURES             Location/Qualifiers
     prokaryote p... complement(352..803)
                     /label="PermC"
                     /ApEinfo_revcolor="#faac61"
                     /ApEinfo_fwdcolor="#faac61"
     RBS             complement(473..483)
                     /label="bsRBS"
                     /ApEinfo_revcolor="#b7e6d7"
                     /ApEinfo_fwdcolor="#b7e6d7"
     Primer site     804..833
                     /label="F-skpp-asm-15-mer-2x"
                     /ApEinfo_revcolor="#f58a5e"
                     /ApEinfo_fwdcolor="#f58a5e"
     misc_feature    804..833
                     /label="F primer binding"
                     /ApEinfo_revcolor="#d6b295"
                     /ApEinfo_fwdcolor="#d6b295"
     Barcode         838..857
                     /label=">skpp-1-F sk20mer-10787"
                     /ApEinfo_revcolor="#faac61"
                     /ApEinfo_fwdcolor="#faac61"
     Barcode         838..857
                     /label="BC.0001"
                     /ApEinfo_revcolor="#c6c9d1"
                     /ApEinfo_fwdcolor="#c6c9d1"
     Primer site     881..910
                     /label="R-skpp-asm-15-mer-2x"
                     /ApEinfo_revcolor="#f58a5e"
                     /ApEinfo_fwdcolor="#f58a5e"
     misc_feature    complement(881..910)
                     /label="R primer binding"
                     /ApEinfo_revcolor="#d6b295"
                     /ApEinfo_fwdcolor="#d6b295"
     miscellaneous   911..940
                     /label="Himar_RE"
                     /ApEinfo_revcolor="#faac61"
                     /ApEinfo_fwdcolor="#faac61"
     miscellaneous   complement(911..940)
                     /label="Himar_LE"
                     /ApEinfo_revcolor="#faac61"
                     /ApEinfo_fwdcolor="#faac61"
     terminator      941..1001
                     /label="L3S2P21"
                     /ApEinfo_revcolor="#c6c9d1"
                     /ApEinfo_fwdcolor="#c6c9d1"
     Promoter        1002..1150
                     /label="p16320"
                     /ApEinfo_revcolor="#b1ff67"
                     /ApEinfo_fwdcolor="#b1ff67"
     misc_feature    1151..1225
                     /label="RiboJ"
                     /ApEinfo_revcolor="#c7b0e3"
                     /ApEinfo_fwdcolor="#c7b0e3"
     RBS             1235..1246
                     /label="strong bacterial ribosome binding site (Elowitz and Leibler, 2000)"
                     /ApEinfo_revcolor="#d6b295"
                     /ApEinfo_fwdcolor="#d6b295"
     CDS             1253..2299
                     /label="Himar_Tnp"
                     /ApEinfo_revcolor="#f58a5e"
                     /ApEinfo_fwdcolor="#f58a5e"
     prokaryote t... 2304..2484
                     /label="TAmarelleT9"
                     /ApEinfo_revcolor="#f58a5e"
                     /ApEinfo_fwdcolor="#f58a5e"
     miscellaneous   2485..2730
                     /label="oriT"
                     /ApEinfo_revcolor="#84b0dc"
                     /ApEinfo_fwdcolor="#84b0dc"
     miscellaneous   complement(2739..2778)
                     /label="UNS1"
                     /ApEinfo_revcolor="#9eafd2"
                     /ApEinfo_fwdcolor="#9eafd2"
     prokaryote t... complement(2779..2808)
                     /label="L2U5H11"
                     /ApEinfo_revcolor="#f8d3a9"
                     /ApEinfo_fwdcolor="#f8d3a9"
     primer_bind     complement(2861..2877)
                     /label="M13 fwd"
                     /ApEinfo_revcolor="#d59687"
                     /ApEinfo_fwdcolor="#d59687"
     primer_bind     complement(2861..2878)
                     /label="M13-fwd"
                     /ApEinfo_revcolor="#85dae9"
                     /ApEinfo_fwdcolor="#85dae9"
     promoter        2991..3095
                     /label="Pamp"
                     /ApEinfo_revcolor="#faac61"
                     /ApEinfo_fwdcolor="#faac61"
     CDS             3096..3956
                     /label="AmpR"
                     /ApEinfo_revcolor="#f58a5e"
                     /ApEinfo_fwdcolor="#f58a5e"
     misc_feature    4057..4077
                     /label="Gateway recomb1"
                     /ApEinfo_revcolor="#f58a5e"
                     /ApEinfo_fwdcolor="#f58a5e"
     misc_recomb     4057..4077
                     /label="attB1"
                     /ApEinfo_revcolor="#c7b0e3"
                     /ApEinfo_fwdcolor="#c7b0e3"
     ORI             complement(4213..4601)
                     /label="R6K ORI"
                     /ApEinfo_revcolor="#f58a5e"
                     /ApEinfo_fwdcolor="#f58a5e"
     primer_bind     4791..4807
                     /label="M13 rev"
                     /ApEinfo_revcolor="#c7b0e3"
                     /ApEinfo_fwdcolor="#c7b0e3"
     primer_bind     4791..4811
                     /label="M13-rev"
                     /ApEinfo_revcolor="#85dae9"
                     /ApEinfo_fwdcolor="#85dae9"
     prokaryote p... complement(4864..4895)
                     /label="L2U8H11"
                     /ApEinfo_revcolor="#75c6a9"
                     /ApEinfo_fwdcolor="#75c6a9"
     miscellaneous   complement(4896..4935)
                     /label="UNSX"
                     /ApEinfo_revcolor="#9eafd2"
                     /ApEinfo_fwdcolor="#9eafd2"
     miscellaneous   4944..4973
                     /label="Himar_LE"
                     /ApEinfo_revcolor="#faac61"
                     /ApEinfo_fwdcolor="#faac61"
     miscellaneous   complement(4944..4973)
                     /label="Himar_RE"
                     /ApEinfo_revcolor="#faac61"
                     /ApEinfo_fwdcolor="#faac61"
     prokaryote t... complement(4974..5059)
                     /label="TermC"
                     /ApEinfo_revcolor="#f8d3a9"
                     /ApEinfo_fwdcolor="#f8d3a9"
ORIGIN
        1 TCAAAAACAA TTTTGCGTAT TATATCCGTA CTTATGTTAT AAGGTATATT ACCATATATT
       61 TTATAGGATT GGTTTTTAGG AAATTTAAAC TGCAATATAT CCTTGTTTAA AACTTGGAAA
      121 TTATCGTGAT CAACAAGTTT ATTTTCTGTA GTTTTGCATA ATTTATGGTC TATTTCAATG
      181 GCAGTTACGA AATTACACCT CTTTACTAAT TCAAGGGTAA AATGGCCTTT TCCTGAGCCG
      241 ATTTCAAAGA TATTATCATG TTCATTTAAT CTTATGTTTG TCATAATCTT GTCGATATTA
      301 TGCTTAGAAG TAATAAAGTT TTGACTGTGT TTTATATTTT TCTCGTTCAT TTATAACCCT
      361 CTTTAATTTG GTTATATGAA TTTTGCTTAT TAACGATTCA TTATAACCAC TTATTTTTTG
      421 TTTGGTTGAT AATGAACTGT GCTGATTACA AAAATACTAA AAATGCCCAT ATTTTTTCCT
      481 CCTTATAAAA TTAGTATAAT TATAGCACGA CCTCTGATAA ATATGAACAT GATGAGTGAT
      541 CGTTAAATTT ATACTGCAAT CGGATGCGAT TATTGAATAA AAGATATGAG AGATTTATCT
      601 AATTTCTTTT TTCTTGTAAA AAAAGAAAGT TCTTAAAGGT TTTATAGTTT TGGTCGTAGA
      661 GCACACGGTT TAACGACTTA ATTACGAAGT AAATAAGTCT AGTGTGTTAG ACTTTATGAA
      721 ATCTATATAC GTTTATATAT ATTTATTATC CGGAGGTGTA GCATGTCTCA TTCAATTTTG
      781 AGGGTTGCCA GAGTTAAAGG ATCGGGTCAC GCGTAGGACG CGTCGAGTAG GGTAATGATA
      841 TAGATGCCGT CCTAGCGGCA nnnnnnnnnn nnnnnnnnnn GTTCCGCAGC CACACGCCGT
      901 GTGAAGCTGG TAGACCGGGG ACTTATCATC CAACCTGTTA CTCGGTACCA AATTCCAGAA
      961 AAGAGGCCTC CCGAAAGGGG GGCCTTTTTT CGTTTTGGTC CTAGGACAAT TACCTGCCTA
     1021 GTCAGGGGAT TTGAACGAGT GCAATTGCCT GCTTAGTCAG GTAATTTGGA TGGAAAAATT
     1081 CAGCAAGGGT ACAACTTGCA TAATCGGACC TATCAAAGAA TAGGCAAAAA ACATTTAGGA
     1141 GGAAATCATA AGCTGTCACC GGATGTGCTT TCCGGTCTGA TGAGTCCGTG AGGACGAAAC
     1201 AGCCTCTACA AATAATTTTG TTTAAGAATT CATTAAAGAG GAGAAAGGTA CCATGGAAAA
     1261 AAAGGAATTT CGTGTTTTGA TAAAATACTG TTTTCTGAAG GGAAAAAATA CAGTGGAAGC
     1321 AAAAACTTGG CTTGATAATG AGTTTCCGGA CTCTGCCCCA GGGAAATCAA CAATAATTGA
     1381 TTGGTATGCA AAATTCAAGC GTGGTGAAAT GAGCACGGAG GACGGTGAAC GCAGTGGACG
     1441 CCCGAAAGAG GTGGTTACCG ACGAAAACAT CAAAAAAATC CACAAAATGA TTTTGAATGA
     1501 CCGTAAAATG AAGTTGATCG AGATAGCAGA GGCCTTAAAG ATATCAAAGG AACGTGTTGG
     1561 TCATATCATT CATCAATATT TGGATATGCG GAAGCTCTGT GCGAAATGGG TGCCGCGCGA
     1621 GCTCACATTT GACCAAAAAC AACGACGTGT TGATGATTCT AAGCGGTGTT TGCAGCTGTT
     1681 AACTCGTAAT ACACCCGAGT TTTTCCGTCG ATATGTGACA ATGGATGAAA CATGGCTCCA
     1741 TCACTACACT CCTGAGTCCA ATCGACAGTC GGCTGAGTGG ACAGCGACCG GTGAACCGTC
     1801 TCCGAAGCGT GGAAAGACTC AAAAGTCCGC TGGCAAAGTA ATGGCCTCTG TTTTTTGGGA
     1861 TGCGCATGGA ATAATTTTTA TCGATTATCT TGAGAAGGGA AAAACCATCA ACAGTGACTA
     1921 TTATATGGCG TTATTGGAGC GTTTGAAGGT CGAAATCGCG GCAAAACGGC CCCACATGAA
     1981 GAAGAAAAAA GTGTTGTTCC ACCAAGACAA CGCACCGTGC CACAAGTCAT TGAGAACGAT
     2041 GGCAAAAATT CATGAATTGG GCTTCGAATT GCTTCCCCAC CCGCCGTATT CTCCAGATCT
     2101 GGCCCCCAGC GACTTTTTCT TGTTCTCAGA CCTCAAAAGG ATGCTCGCAG GGAAAAAATT
     2161 TGGCTGCAAT GAAGAGGTGA TCGCCGAAAC TGAGGCCTAT TTTGAGGCAA AACCGAAGGA
     2221 GTACTACCAA AATGGTATCA AAAAATTGGA AGGTCGTTAT AATCGTTGTA TCGCTCTTGA
     2281 AGGGAACTAT GTTGAATAAG CTTGGAATCT CCTTCTCGCC TCTTTCGCTG AACACGAAAG
     2341 CGAATCCGTT CAGCACACAC TTTACGATAT GGCGCAAAAA GTCCTCGGCT GCGTGCCGGA
     2401 AGTGAAAGAC ATCCACCTCA CCATGCCCAA CAAGCATTGC CTGCTCGTGG ACCTGTCCCG
     2461 CTTCGGTCAG GACAATCCCA ACGACTTTTC CGCTGCATAA CCCTGCTTCG GGGTCATTAT
     2521 AGCGATTTTT TCGGTATATC CATCCTTTTT CGCACGATAT ACAGGATTTT GCCAAAGGGT
     2581 TCGTGTAGAC TTTCCTTGGT GTATCCAACG GCGTCAGCCG GGCAGGATAG GTGAAGTAGG
     2641 CCCACCCGCG AGCGGGTGTT CCTTCTTCAC TGTCCCTTAT TCGCACCTGG CGGTGCTCAA
     2701 CGGGAATCCT GCTCTGCGAG GCTGGCCGTA CTCCTTCGGA GACGAGACGA GACAGCCTGA
     2761 GAATGGATGC GAGTAATGAT ACAACAATAG CGTGCTGTTC GCACGCTAAG GTCAGGCGGA
     2821 ATGGCACTTC CTTATTCCAG ATGCGTGCGG ATTATGCATG ACTGGCCGTC GTTTTACAAC
     2881 GTCGTGACTG GGAAAACCCT GGCGCTTGTG GTGGATCACA GTTATTGGAG ACTTCCTTGG
     2941 CCGTACGATG GGTTTTGTTT CAGGTATCTG GCACTTTTCG GGGAAATGTG CGCGGAACCC
     3001 CTATTTGTTT ATTTTTCTAA ATACATTCAA ATATGTATCC GCTCATGAGA CAATAACCCT
     3061 GATAAATGCT TCAATAATAT TGAAAAAGGA AGAGTATGAG TATTCAACAT TTCCGTGTCG
     3121 CCCTTATTCC CTTTTTTGCG GCATTTTGCC TTCCTGTTTT TGCTCACCCA GAAACGCTGG
     3181 TGAAAGTAAA AGATGCTGAA GATCAGTTGG GTGCACGAGT GGGTTACATC GAACTGGATC
     3241 TCAACAGCGG TAAGATCCTT GAGAGTTTTC GCCCCGAAGA ACGTTTTCCA ATGATGAGCA
     3301 CTTTTAAAGT TCTGCTATGT GGCGCGGTAT TATCCCGTAT TGACGCCGGG CAAGAGCAAC
     3361 TCGGTCGCCG CATACACTAT TCTCAGAATG ACTTGGTTGA GTACTCACCA GTCACAGAAA
     3421 AGCATCTTAC GGATGGCATG ACAGTAAGAG AATTATGCAG TGCTGCCATA ACCATGAGTG
     3481 ATAACACTGC GGCCAACTTA CTTCTGACAA CGATCGGAGG ACCGAAGGAG CTAACCGCTT
     3541 TTTTGCACAA CATGGGGGAT CATGTAACTC GCCTTGATCG TTGGGAACCG GAGCTGAATG
     3601 AAGCCATACC AAACGACGAG CGTGACACCA CGATGCCTGT AGCAATGGCA ACAACGTTGC
     3661 GCAAACTATT AACTGGCGAA CTACTTACTC TAGCTTCCCG GCAACAATTA ATAGACTGGA
     3721 TGGAGGCGGA TAAAGTTGCA GGACCACTTC TGCGCTCGGC CCTTCCGGCT GGCTGGTTTA
     3781 TTGCTGATAA ATCTGGAGCC GGTGAGCGTG GCTCTCGCGG TATCATTGCA GCACTGGGGC
     3841 CAGATGGTAA GCCCTCCCGT ATCGTAGTTA TCTACACGAC GGGGAGTCAG GCAACTATGG
     3901 ATGAACGAAA TAGACAGATC GCTGAGATAG GTGCCTCACT GATTAAGCAT TGGTAACTGT
     3961 CAGACCAAGT TTACTCATAT ATACTTTAGA TTGATTTAAA ACTTCATTTT TAATTTAAAA
     4021 GGATCTAGGT GAAGATCCTT GAATTGCCAT TATCAACAAG TTTGTACAAA AAAGCAGGCT
     4081 CCGAATTGGT ATCACGAGGA CGATTTGAAG CCCCCTACCC ATTTACGCTG ACTTGACGGG
     4141 ACGGCGGCTT TGTTGAATAG AGCGTCAGAC CCCGTAGAAA AGATCAAAGG ATCTTCGGCC
     4201 GGCCGGCGCG CCGATCTGAA GATCAGCAGT TCAACCTGTT GATAGTACGT ACTAAGCTCT
     4261 CATGTTTCAC GTACTAAGCT CTCATGTTTA ACGTACTAAG CTCTCATGTT TAACGAACTA
     4321 AACCCTCATG GCTAACGTAC TAAGCTCTCA TGGCTAACGT ACTAAGCTCT CATGTTTCAC
     4381 GTACTAAGCT CTCATGTTTG AACAATAAAA TTAATATAAA TCAGCAACTT AAATAGCCTC
     4441 TAAGGTTTTA AGTTTTATAA GAAAAAAAAG AATATATAAG GCTTTTAAAG CCTTTAAGGT
     4501 TTAACGGTTG TGGACAACAA GCCAGGGATG TAACGCACTG AGAAGCCCTT AGAGCCTCTC
     4561 AAAGCAATTT TGAGTGACAC AGGAACACTT AACGGCTGAC ATGGGGCGCG CCCAGCTGTA
     4621 ACGCCAGCAA CGCGGCCTTT TTACGGTTCC TGGCCTTTTG CTGGCCTTTT GCTCACATGT
     4681 TCTTTCCAGC GACATATGCC ATACGCCGAA CTGAACTCCA CCTAATGTCT TGGAGATTGT
     4741 CGGATAGCGC GGAATAGGAT TGTGCCCTCT GAGCGGATAA CAATTTCACA CAGGAAACAG
     4801 CTATGACCAT GACACATGCA TCCACCATCG CAGACTTATC ATCACTGAGC CTCCACCTAG
     4861 CCTATACAAC AATAGCGTGC GTGGTTAGCA CGCTAGGTGG AAGGGCTCGG AGTTGTGGTA
     4921 ATCTATGTAT CCTGGGGTTA GCGTAACAGG TTGGATGATA AGTCCCCGGT CTAGCCGACT
     4981 GCGCAAAAGA CATAATCGAT TCACAAAAAA TAGGCACACG AAAAACAAGT TAAGGGATGC
     5041 AGTTTATGCA TCCCTTAACA AGCTTACTTA TTAAATAATT TATAGCTATT GAAAAGAGAT
     5101 AAGAATTGTT CAAAGCTAAT ATTGTTTAAA TCGTCAATTC CTGCATGTTT TAAGGAATTG
     5161 TTAAATTGAT TTTTTGTAAA TATTTTCTTG TATTCTTTGT TAACCCATTT CATAACGAAA
     5221 TAATTATACT TTTGTTTATC TTTGTGTGAT ATTCTTGATT TTTTTCTACT TAATCTGATA
     5281 AGTGAGCTAT TCACTTTAGG TTTAGGATGA AAATATTCTC TTGGAACCAT ACTTAATATA
     5341 GAAATATCAA CTTCTGCCAT TAAAAGTAAT GCCAATGAGC GTTTTGTATT TAATAATCTT
     5401 TTAGCAAACC CGTATTCCAC GATTAAATAA ATCTCATTAG CTATACTA
//
