# Supplementary material for: A genetic platform for a biocementation bacterium
Source: bioRxiv preprint, doi:10.64898/2025.12.05.692644, version 1 (2025-12-06)
Supplement: Plasmid Sequences [file 692644_file03.zip › Sporosarcina Plasmid Vectors/Transposon plasmids/pGLU_442.gb]

LOCUS       pGLU_442                5376 bp ds-DNA     circular     30-APR-2025
DEFINITION  .
FEATURES             Location/Qualifiers
     prokaryote p... complement(352..803)
                     /label="PermC"
                     /ApEinfo_revcolor="#faac61"
                     /ApEinfo_fwdcolor="#faac61"
     RBS             complement(473..483)
                     /label="bsRBS"
                     /ApEinfo_revcolor="#b7e6d7"
                     /ApEinfo_fwdcolor="#b7e6d7"
     misc_feature    804..833
                     /label="F primer binding"
                     /ApEinfo_revcolor="#d6b295"
                     /ApEinfo_fwdcolor="#d6b295"
     Primer site     804..833
                     /label="F-skpp-asm-15-mer-2x"
                     /ApEinfo_revcolor="#f58a5e"
                     /ApEinfo_fwdcolor="#f58a5e"
     Barcode         838..857
                     /label="BC.0003"
                     /ApEinfo_revcolor="#c6c9d1"
                     /ApEinfo_fwdcolor="#c6c9d1"
     Barcode         838..857
                     /label=">skpp-3-F sk20mer-83381"
                     /ApEinfo_revcolor="#faac61"
                     /ApEinfo_fwdcolor="#faac61"
     Primer site     881..910
                     /label="R-skpp-asm-15-mer-2x"
                     /ApEinfo_revcolor="#f58a5e"
                     /ApEinfo_fwdcolor="#f58a5e"
     misc_feature    complement(881..910)
                     /label="R primer binding"
                     /ApEinfo_revcolor="#d6b295"
                     /ApEinfo_fwdcolor="#d6b295"
     miscellaneous   911..940
                     /label="Himar_RE"
                     /ApEinfo_revcolor="#faac61"
                     /ApEinfo_fwdcolor="#faac61"
     miscellaneous   complement(911..940)
                     /label="Himar_LE"
                     /ApEinfo_revcolor="#faac61"
                     /ApEinfo_fwdcolor="#faac61"
     terminator      941..1001
                     /label="L3S2P21"
                     /ApEinfo_revcolor="#c6c9d1"
                     /ApEinfo_fwdcolor="#c6c9d1"
     Promoter        1002..1180
                     /label="p13291"
                     /ApEinfo_revcolor="#b1ff67"
                     /ApEinfo_fwdcolor="#b1ff67"
     CDS             1181..2227
                     /label="Himar.004"
                     /ApEinfo_revcolor="#ffef86"
                     /ApEinfo_fwdcolor="#ffef86"
     prokaryote t... 2232..2412
                     /label="TAmarelleT9"
                     /ApEinfo_revcolor="#f58a5e"
                     /ApEinfo_fwdcolor="#f58a5e"
     miscellaneous   2413..2658
                     /label="oriT"
                     /ApEinfo_revcolor="#84b0dc"
                     /ApEinfo_fwdcolor="#84b0dc"
     miscellaneous   complement(2667..2706)
                     /label="UNS1"
                     /ApEinfo_revcolor="#9eafd2"
                     /ApEinfo_fwdcolor="#9eafd2"
     prokaryote t... complement(2707..2736)
                     /label="L2U5H11"
                     /ApEinfo_revcolor="#f8d3a9"
                     /ApEinfo_fwdcolor="#f8d3a9"
     primer_bind     complement(2789..2805)
                     /label="M13 fwd"
                     /ApEinfo_revcolor="#d59687"
                     /ApEinfo_fwdcolor="#d59687"
     primer_bind     complement(2789..2806)
                     /label="M13-fwd"
                     /ApEinfo_revcolor="#85dae9"
                     /ApEinfo_fwdcolor="#85dae9"
     promoter        2919..3023
                     /label="Pamp"
                     /ApEinfo_revcolor="#faac61"
                     /ApEinfo_fwdcolor="#faac61"
     CDS             3024..3884
                     /label="AmpR"
                     /ApEinfo_revcolor="#f58a5e"
                     /ApEinfo_fwdcolor="#f58a5e"
     misc_feature    3985..4005
                     /label="Gateway recomb1"
                     /ApEinfo_revcolor="#f58a5e"
                     /ApEinfo_fwdcolor="#f58a5e"
     misc_recomb     3985..4005
                     /label="attB1"
                     /ApEinfo_revcolor="#c7b0e3"
                     /ApEinfo_fwdcolor="#c7b0e3"
     ORI             complement(4141..4529)
                     /label="R6K ORI"
                     /ApEinfo_revcolor="#f58a5e"
                     /ApEinfo_fwdcolor="#f58a5e"
     primer_bind     4719..4735
                     /label="M13 rev"
                     /ApEinfo_revcolor="#c7b0e3"
                     /ApEinfo_fwdcolor="#c7b0e3"
     primer_bind     4719..4739
                     /label="M13-rev"
                     /ApEinfo_revcolor="#85dae9"
                     /ApEinfo_fwdcolor="#85dae9"
     prokaryote p... complement(4792..4823)
                     /label="L2U8H11"
                     /ApEinfo_revcolor="#75c6a9"
                     /ApEinfo_fwdcolor="#75c6a9"
     miscellaneous   complement(4824..4863)
                     /label="UNSX"
                     /ApEinfo_revcolor="#9eafd2"
                     /ApEinfo_fwdcolor="#9eafd2"
     miscellaneous   4872..4901
                     /label="Himar_LE"
                     /ApEinfo_revcolor="#faac61"
                     /ApEinfo_fwdcolor="#faac61"
     miscellaneous   complement(4872..4901)
                     /label="Himar_RE"
                     /ApEinfo_revcolor="#faac61"
                     /ApEinfo_fwdcolor="#faac61"
     prokaryote t... complement(4902..4987)
                     /label="TermC"
                     /ApEinfo_revcolor="#f8d3a9"
                     /ApEinfo_fwdcolor="#f8d3a9"
ORIGIN
        1 TCAAAAACAA TTTTGCGTAT TATATCCGTA CTTATGTTAT AAGGTATATT ACCATATATT
       61 TTATAGGATT GGTTTTTAGG AAATTTAAAC TGCAATATAT CCTTGTTTAA AACTTGGAAA
      121 TTATCGTGAT CAACAAGTTT ATTTTCTGTA GTTTTGCATA ATTTATGGTC TATTTCAATG
      181 GCAGTTACGA AATTACACCT CTTTACTAAT TCAAGGGTAA AATGGCCTTT TCCTGAGCCG
      241 ATTTCAAAGA TATTATCATG TTCATTTAAT CTTATGTTTG TCATAATCTT GTCGATATTA
      301 TGCTTAGAAG TAATAAAGTT TTGACTGTGT TTTATATTTT TCTCGTTCAT TTATAACCCT
      361 CTTTAATTTG GTTATATGAA TTTTGCTTAT TAACGATTCA TTATAACCAC TTATTTTTTG
      421 TTTGGTTGAT AATGAACTGT GCTGATTACA AAAATACTAA AAATGCCCAT ATTTTTTCCT
      481 CCTTATAAAA TTAGTATAAT TATAGCACGA CCTCTGATAA ATATGAACAT GATGAGTGAT
      541 CGTTAAATTT ATACTGCAAT CGGATGCGAT TATTGAATAA AAGATATGAG AGATTTATCT
      601 AATTTCTTTT TTCTTGTAAA AAAAGAAAGT TCTTAAAGGT TTTATAGTTT TGGTCGTAGA
      661 GCACACGGTT TAACGACTTA ATTACGAAGT AAATAAGTCT AGTGTGTTAG ACTTTATGAA
      721 ATCTATATAC GTTTATATAT ATTTATTATC CGGAGGTGTA GCATGTCTCA TTCAATTTTG
      781 AGGGTTGCCA GAGTTAAAGG ATCGGGTCAC GCGTAGGACG CGTCGAGTAG GGTAATGTTG
      841 GTCATGTGCT TTTCGTTGCA nnnnnnnnnn nnnnnnnnnn GTTCCGCAGC CACACGCCGT
      901 GTGAAGCTGG TAGACCGGGG ACTTATCATC CAACCTGTTA CTCGGTACCA AATTCCAGAA
      961 AAGAGGCCTC CCGAAAGGGG GGCCTTTTTT CGTTTTGGTC CAATAAATGT GTCAGGCTTT
     1021 TCAAGAAACC TAAATAAAAG TAGAGCAGGG AAATCTAACA GATTCTCTAC TCTACTTTTT
     1081 CTCTCTTTAT TGAAGGGAAA TTTAAAAGTG AAAAGTATTT TGGCATCGTC CGCCTATTGA
     1141 TGTAAAATAG AAGTAAGTGC AGTAGAAGGG GGTATGAAAA ATGGAAAAAA AGGAATTTCG
     1201 TGTATTAATC AAATACTGTT TTTTGAAGGG CAAAAATACG GTAGAAGCGA AAACTTGGCT
     1261 AGATAATGAG TTTCCCGACT CGGCACCTGG GAAATCTACG ATCATCGATT GGTATGCGAA
     1321 ATTCAAGCGT GGTGAAATGT CGACCGAGGA CGGTGAAAGA TCTGGCAGAC CCAAAGAGGT
     1381 AGTAACGGAC GAAAACATCA AAAAAATCCA CAAAATGATC TTAAATGACC GTAAAATGAA
     1441 GTTAATCGAG ATCGCGGAGG CACTTAAGAT CTCTAAGGAA CGTGTAGGTC ATATCATCCA
     1501 TCAATATTTA GATATGAGGA AGCTCTGTGC CAAATGGGTA CCCAGAGAGC TCACGTTTGA
     1561 CCAAAAACAA CGCCGTGTAG ATGATTCGAA GAGGTGTTTA CAGTTGCTTA CTCGTAATAC
     1621 GCCTGAGTTT TTCCGTCGCT ATGTAACGAT GGATGAAACG TGGCTCCATC ACTACACTCC
     1681 GGAGTCTAAT CGCCAGTCGG CGGAGTGGAC GGCCACGGGT GAACCCTCGC CCAAGCGTGG
     1741 CAAGACTCAA AAGTCTGCGG GTAAAGTGAT GGCATCGGTA TTTTGGGATG CCCATGGCAT
     1801 CATCTTTATC GATTATCTAG AGAAGGGCAA AACGATCAAC TCTGACTATT ATATGGCCCT
     1861 TTTAGAGCGT TTAAAGGTCG AAATCGCCGC GAAAAGGCCT CACATGAAGA AGAAAAAAGT
     1921 ATTATTCCAC CAAGACAACG CGCCCTGCCA CAAGTCTTTA CGAACCATGG CGAAAATCCA
     1981 TGAATTAGGT TTCGAATTAC TACCTCACCC CCCCTATTCG CCTGATTTGG CACCTTCGGA
     2041 CTTTTTCTTA TTCTCTGACC TCAAACGGAT GCTCGCGGGG AAAAAATTTG GTTGCAATGA
     2101 AGAGGTAATC GCAGAAACTG AGGCATATTT TGAGGCGAAA CCCAAGGAGT ACTACCAAAA
     2161 TGGTATCAAA AAATTAGAAG GTCGTTATAA TCGTTGTATC GCGCTAGAAG GGAACTATGT
     2221 AGAATAAGCT TGGAATCTCC TTCTCGCCTC TTTCGCTGAA CACGAAAGCG AATCCGTTCA
     2281 GCACACACTT TACGATATGG CGCAAAAAGT CCTCGGCTGC GTGCCGGAAG TGAAAGACAT
     2341 CCACCTCACC ATGCCCAACA AGCATTGCCT GCTCGTGGAC CTGTCCCGCT TCGGTCAGGA
     2401 CAATCCCAAC GACTTTTCCG CTGCATAACC CTGCTTCGGG GTCATTATAG CGATTTTTTC
     2461 GGTATATCCA TCCTTTTTCG CACGATATAC AGGATTTTGC CAAAGGGTTC GTGTAGACTT
     2521 TCCTTGGTGT ATCCAACGGC GTCAGCCGGG CAGGATAGGT GAAGTAGGCC CACCCGCGAG
     2581 CGGGTGTTCC TTCTTCACTG TCCCTTATTC GCACCTGGCG GTGCTCAACG GGAATCCTGC
     2641 TCTGCGAGGC TGGCCGTACT CCTTCGGAGA CGAGACGAGA CAGCCTGAGA ATGGATGCGA
     2701 GTAATGATAC AACAATAGCG TGCTGTTCGC ACGCTAAGGT CAGGCGGAAT GGCACTTCCT
     2761 TATTCCAGAT GCGTGCGGAT TATGCATGAC TGGCCGTCGT TTTACAACGT CGTGACTGGG
     2821 AAAACCCTGG CGCTTGTGGT GGATCACAGT TATTGGAGAC TTCCTTGGCC GTACGATGGG
     2881 TTTTGTTTCA GGTATCTGGC ACTTTTCGGG GAAATGTGCG CGGAACCCCT ATTTGTTTAT
     2941 TTTTCTAAAT ACATTCAAAT ATGTATCCGC TCATGAGACA ATAACCCTGA TAAATGCTTC
     3001 AATAATATTG AAAAAGGAAG AGTATGAGTA TTCAACATTT CCGTGTCGCC CTTATTCCCT
     3061 TTTTTGCGGC ATTTTGCCTT CCTGTTTTTG CTCACCCAGA AACGCTGGTG AAAGTAAAAG
     3121 ATGCTGAAGA TCAGTTGGGT GCACGAGTGG GTTACATCGA ACTGGATCTC AACAGCGGTA
     3181 AGATCCTTGA GAGTTTTCGC CCCGAAGAAC GTTTTCCAAT GATGAGCACT TTTAAAGTTC
     3241 TGCTATGTGG CGCGGTATTA TCCCGTATTG ACGCCGGGCA AGAGCAACTC GGTCGCCGCA
     3301 TACACTATTC TCAGAATGAC TTGGTTGAGT ACTCACCAGT CACAGAAAAG CATCTTACGG
     3361 ATGGCATGAC AGTAAGAGAA TTATGCAGTG CTGCCATAAC CATGAGTGAT AACACTGCGG
     3421 CCAACTTACT TCTGACAACG ATCGGAGGAC CGAAGGAGCT AACCGCTTTT TTGCACAACA
     3481 TGGGGGATCA TGTAACTCGC CTTGATCGTT GGGAACCGGA GCTGAATGAA GCCATACCAA
     3541 ACGACGAGCG TGACACCACG ATGCCTGTAG CAATGGCAAC AACGTTGCGC AAACTATTAA
     3601 CTGGCGAACT ACTTACTCTA GCTTCCCGGC AACAATTAAT AGACTGGATG GAGGCGGATA
     3661 AAGTTGCAGG ACCACTTCTG CGCTCGGCCC TTCCGGCTGG CTGGTTTATT GCTGATAAAT
     3721 CTGGAGCCGG TGAGCGTGGC TCTCGCGGTA TCATTGCAGC ACTGGGGCCA GATGGTAAGC
     3781 CCTCCCGTAT CGTAGTTATC TACACGACGG GGAGTCAGGC AACTATGGAT GAACGAAATA
     3841 GACAGATCGC TGAGATAGGT GCCTCACTGA TTAAGCATTG GTAACTGTCA GACCAAGTTT
     3901 ACTCATATAT ACTTTAGATT GATTTAAAAC TTCATTTTTA ATTTAAAAGG ATCTAGGTGA
     3961 AGATCCTTGA ATTGCCATTA TCAACAAGTT TGTACAAAAA AGCAGGCTCC GAATTGGTAT
     4021 CACGAGGACG ATTTGAAGCC CCCTACCCAT TTACGCTGAC TTGACGGGAC GGCGGCTTTG
     4081 TTGAATAGAG CGTCAGACCC CGTAGAAAAG ATCAAAGGAT CTTCGGCCGG CCGGCGCGCC
     4141 GATCTGAAGA TCAGCAGTTC AACCTGTTGA TAGTACGTAC TAAGCTCTCA TGTTTCACGT
     4201 ACTAAGCTCT CATGTTTAAC GTACTAAGCT CTCATGTTTA ACGAACTAAA CCCTCATGGC
     4261 TAACGTACTA AGCTCTCATG GCTAACGTAC TAAGCTCTCA TGTTTCACGT ACTAAGCTCT
     4321 CATGTTTGAA CAATAAAATT AATATAAATC AGCAACTTAA ATAGCCTCTA AGGTTTTAAG
     4381 TTTTATAAGA AAAAAAAGAA TATATAAGGC TTTTAAAGCC TTTAAGGTTT AACGGTTGTG
     4441 GACAACAAGC CAGGGATGTA ACGCACTGAG AAGCCCTTAG AGCCTCTCAA AGCAATTTTG
     4501 AGTGACACAG GAACACTTAA CGGCTGACAT GGGGCGCGCC CAGCTGTAAC GCCAGCAACG
     4561 CGGCCTTTTT ACGGTTCCTG GCCTTTTGCT GGCCTTTTGC TCACATGTTC TTTCCAGCGA
     4621 CATATGCCAT ACGCCGAACT GAACTCCACC TAATGTCTTG GAGATTGTCG GATAGCGCGG
     4681 AATAGGATTG TGCCCTCTGA GCGGATAACA ATTTCACACA GGAAACAGCT ATGACCATGA
     4741 CACATGCATC CACCATCGCA GACTTATCAT CACTGAGCCT CCACCTAGCC TATACAACAA
     4801 TAGCGTGCGT GGTTAGCACG CTAGGTGGAA GGGCTCGGAG TTGTGGTAAT CTATGTATCC
     4861 TGGGGTTAGC GTAACAGGTT GGATGATAAG TCCCCGGTCT AGCCGACTGC GCAAAAGACA
     4921 TAATCGATTC ACAAAAAATA GGCACACGAA AAACAAGTTA AGGGATGCAG TTTATGCATC
     4981 CCTTAACAAG CTTACTTATT AAATAATTTA TAGCTATTGA AAAGAGATAA GAATTGTTCA
     5041 AAGCTAATAT TGTTTAAATC GTCAATTCCT GCATGTTTTA AGGAATTGTT AAATTGATTT
     5101 TTTGTAAATA TTTTCTTGTA TTCTTTGTTA ACCCATTTCA TAACGAAATA ATTATACTTT
     5161 TGTTTATCTT TGTGTGATAT TCTTGATTTT TTTCTACTTA ATCTGATAAG TGAGCTATTC
     5221 ACTTTAGGTT TAGGATGAAA ATATTCTCTT GGAACCATAC TTAATATAGA AATATCAACT
     5281 TCTGCCATTA AAAGTAATGC CAATGAGCGT TTTGTATTTA ATAATCTTTT AGCAAACCCG
     5341 TATTCCACGA TTAAATAAAT CTCATTAGCT ATACTA
//
