# Supplementary material for: A genetic platform for a biocementation bacterium
Source: bioRxiv preprint, doi:10.64898/2025.12.05.692644, version 1 (2025-12-06)
Supplement: Plasmid Sequences [file 692644_file03.zip › Sporosarcina Plasmid Vectors/Transposon plasmids/pGLU_452.gb]

LOCUS       pGLU_452                5376 bp ds-DNA     circular     30-APR-2025
DEFINITION  .
FEATURES             Location/Qualifiers
     prokaryote p... complement(352..803)
                     /label="PermC"
                     /ApEinfo_revcolor="#faac61"
                     /ApEinfo_fwdcolor="#faac61"
     RBS             complement(473..483)
                     /label="bsRBS"
                     /ApEinfo_revcolor="#b7e6d7"
                     /ApEinfo_fwdcolor="#b7e6d7"
     misc_feature    804..833
                     /label="F primer binding"
                     /ApEinfo_revcolor="#d6b295"
                     /ApEinfo_fwdcolor="#d6b295"
     Primer site     804..833
                     /label="F-skpp-asm-15-mer-2x"
                     /ApEinfo_revcolor="#f58a5e"
                     /ApEinfo_fwdcolor="#f58a5e"
     Barcode         838..857
                     /label=">skpp-4-F sk20mer-55583"
                     /ApEinfo_revcolor="#faac61"
                     /ApEinfo_fwdcolor="#faac61"
     Barcode         838..857
                     /label="BC.0004"
                     /ApEinfo_revcolor="#c6c9d1"
                     /ApEinfo_fwdcolor="#c6c9d1"
     Primer site     881..910
                     /label="R-skpp-asm-15-mer-2x"
                     /ApEinfo_revcolor="#f58a5e"
                     /ApEinfo_fwdcolor="#f58a5e"
     misc_feature    complement(881..910)
                     /label="R primer binding"
                     /ApEinfo_revcolor="#d6b295"
                     /ApEinfo_fwdcolor="#d6b295"
     miscellaneous   911..940
                     /label="Himar_RE"
                     /ApEinfo_revcolor="#faac61"
                     /ApEinfo_fwdcolor="#faac61"
     miscellaneous   complement(911..940)
                     /label="Himar_LE"
                     /ApEinfo_revcolor="#faac61"
                     /ApEinfo_fwdcolor="#faac61"
     terminator      941..1001
                     /label="L3S2P21"
                     /ApEinfo_revcolor="#c6c9d1"
                     /ApEinfo_fwdcolor="#c6c9d1"
     Promoter        1002..1180
                     /label="p13291"
                     /ApEinfo_revcolor="#b1ff67"
                     /ApEinfo_fwdcolor="#b1ff67"
     CDS             1181..2227
                     /label="Himar.005"
                     /ApEinfo_revcolor="#ffef86"
                     /ApEinfo_fwdcolor="#ffef86"
     prokaryote t... 2232..2412
                     /label="TAmarelleT9"
                     /ApEinfo_revcolor="#f58a5e"
                     /ApEinfo_fwdcolor="#f58a5e"
     miscellaneous   2413..2658
                     /label="oriT"
                     /ApEinfo_revcolor="#84b0dc"
                     /ApEinfo_fwdcolor="#84b0dc"
     miscellaneous   complement(2667..2706)
                     /label="UNS1"
                     /ApEinfo_revcolor="#9eafd2"
                     /ApEinfo_fwdcolor="#9eafd2"
     prokaryote t... complement(2707..2736)
                     /label="L2U5H11"
                     /ApEinfo_revcolor="#f8d3a9"
                     /ApEinfo_fwdcolor="#f8d3a9"
     primer_bind     complement(2789..2805)
                     /label="M13 fwd"
                     /ApEinfo_revcolor="#d59687"
                     /ApEinfo_fwdcolor="#d59687"
     primer_bind     complement(2789..2806)
                     /label="M13-fwd"
                     /ApEinfo_revcolor="#85dae9"
                     /ApEinfo_fwdcolor="#85dae9"
     promoter        2919..3023
                     /label="Pamp"
                     /ApEinfo_revcolor="#faac61"
                     /ApEinfo_fwdcolor="#faac61"
     CDS             3024..3884
                     /label="AmpR"
                     /ApEinfo_revcolor="#f58a5e"
                     /ApEinfo_fwdcolor="#f58a5e"
     misc_feature    3985..4005
                     /label="Gateway recomb1"
                     /ApEinfo_revcolor="#f58a5e"
                     /ApEinfo_fwdcolor="#f58a5e"
     misc_recomb     3985..4005
                     /label="attB1"
                     /ApEinfo_revcolor="#c7b0e3"
                     /ApEinfo_fwdcolor="#c7b0e3"
     ORI             complement(4141..4529)
                     /label="R6K ORI"
                     /ApEinfo_revcolor="#f58a5e"
                     /ApEinfo_fwdcolor="#f58a5e"
     primer_bind     4719..4735
                     /label="M13 rev"
                     /ApEinfo_revcolor="#c7b0e3"
                     /ApEinfo_fwdcolor="#c7b0e3"
     primer_bind     4719..4739
                     /label="M13-rev"
                     /ApEinfo_revcolor="#85dae9"
                     /ApEinfo_fwdcolor="#85dae9"
     prokaryote p... complement(4792..4823)
                     /label="L2U8H11"
                     /ApEinfo_revcolor="#75c6a9"
                     /ApEinfo_fwdcolor="#75c6a9"
     miscellaneous   complement(4824..4863)
                     /label="UNSX"
                     /ApEinfo_revcolor="#9eafd2"
                     /ApEinfo_fwdcolor="#9eafd2"
     miscellaneous   4872..4901
                     /label="Himar_LE"
                     /ApEinfo_revcolor="#faac61"
                     /ApEinfo_fwdcolor="#faac61"
     miscellaneous   complement(4872..4901)
                     /label="Himar_RE"
                     /ApEinfo_revcolor="#faac61"
                     /ApEinfo_fwdcolor="#faac61"
     prokaryote t... complement(4902..4987)
                     /label="TermC"
                     /ApEinfo_revcolor="#f8d3a9"
                     /ApEinfo_fwdcolor="#f8d3a9"
ORIGIN
        1 TCAAAAACAA TTTTGCGTAT TATATCCGTA CTTATGTTAT AAGGTATATT ACCATATATT
       61 TTATAGGATT GGTTTTTAGG AAATTTAAAC TGCAATATAT CCTTGTTTAA AACTTGGAAA
      121 TTATCGTGAT CAACAAGTTT ATTTTCTGTA GTTTTGCATA ATTTATGGTC TATTTCAATG
      181 GCAGTTACGA AATTACACCT CTTTACTAAT TCAAGGGTAA AATGGCCTTT TCCTGAGCCG
      241 ATTTCAAAGA TATTATCATG TTCATTTAAT CTTATGTTTG TCATAATCTT GTCGATATTA
      301 TGCTTAGAAG TAATAAAGTT TTGACTGTGT TTTATATTTT TCTCGTTCAT TTATAACCCT
      361 CTTTAATTTG GTTATATGAA TTTTGCTTAT TAACGATTCA TTATAACCAC TTATTTTTTG
      421 TTTGGTTGAT AATGAACTGT GCTGATTACA AAAATACTAA AAATGCCCAT ATTTTTTCCT
      481 CCTTATAAAA TTAGTATAAT TATAGCACGA CCTCTGATAA ATATGAACAT GATGAGTGAT
      541 CGTTAAATTT ATACTGCAAT CGGATGCGAT TATTGAATAA AAGATATGAG AGATTTATCT
      601 AATTTCTTTT TTCTTGTAAA AAAAGAAAGT TCTTAAAGGT TTTATAGTTT TGGTCGTAGA
      661 GCACACGGTT TAACGACTTA ATTACGAAGT AAATAAGTCT AGTGTGTTAG ACTTTATGAA
      721 ATCTATATAC GTTTATATAT ATTTATTATC CGGAGGTGTA GCATGTCTCA TTCAATTTTG
      781 AGGGTTGCCA GAGTTAAAGG ATCGGGTCAC GCGTAGGACG CGTCGAGTAG GGTAATGGGG
      841 TGGGTAAATG GTAATGCGCA nnnnnnnnnn nnnnnnnnnn GTTCCGCAGC CACACGCCGT
      901 GTGAAGCTGG TAGACCGGGG ACTTATCATC CAACCTGTTA CTCGGTACCA AATTCCAGAA
      961 AAGAGGCCTC CCGAAAGGGG GGCCTTTTTT CGTTTTGGTC CAATAAATGT GTCAGGCTTT
     1021 TCAAGAAACC TAAATAAAAG TAGAGCAGGG AAATCTAACA GATTCTCTAC TCTACTTTTT
     1081 CTCTCTTTAT TGAAGGGAAA TTTAAAAGTG AAAAGTATTT TGGCATCGTC CGCCTATTGA
     1141 TGTAAAATAG AAGTAAGTGC AGTAGAAGGG GGTATGAAAA ATGGAGAAGA AAGAGTTCAG
     1201 AGTCCTCATA AAGTATTGCT TCTTAAAAGG GAAGAACACC GTTGAGGCCA AGACCTGGCT
     1261 GGACAACGAA TTCCCAGATA GCGCACCCGG CAAGAGCACC ATAATAGACT GGTACGCCAA
     1321 GTTTAAAAGA GGCGAGATGT CAACTGAAGA TGGCGAGCGT AGCGGGCGTC CAAAGGAAGT
     1381 TGTCACAGAT GAGAATATTA AGAAGATTCA TAAGATGATA CTCAACGATA GAAAGATGAA
     1441 ACTCATTGAA ATAGCCGAAG CACTGAAAAT AAGCAAAGAG AGAGTCGGCC ACATTATACA
     1501 CCAGTACCTC GACATGCGGA AATTGTGCGC GAAGTGGGTT CCACGTGAAT TGACCTTCGA
     1561 TCAGAAGCAG AGGAGAGTCG ACGACAGCAA ACGGTGCCTC CAATTACTGA CCAGAAACAC
     1621 CCCGGAATTC TTTAGAAGGT ACGTTACCAT GGACGAAACC TGGTTGCACC ATTATACCCC
     1681 CGAATCTAAC AGGCAATCTG CCGAATGGAC CGCGACAGGC GAGCCAAGCC CAAAAAGAGG
     1741 GAAAACCCAG AAATCTGCCG GTAAGGTCAT GGCAAGCGTC TTCTGGGACG CGCACGGGAT
     1801 AATATTCATT GACTACCTGG AAAAAGGGAA GACAATTAAT AGCGATTACT ACATGGCGCT
     1861 GCTCGAAAGA CTCAAAGTTG AGATTGCGGC CAAGCGGCCG CATATGAAAA AAAAGAAGGT
     1921 TCTCTTTCAT CAGGATAATG CCCCATGTCA TAAAAGCCTC AGGACTATGG CCAAGATACA
     1981 CGAGCTCGGT TTTGAGCTCC TGCCGCATCC ACCATACAGC CCCGACTTAG CACCGTCAGA
     2041 TTTCTTTCTC TTTAGCGATT TGAAGAGGAT GTTGGCCGGG AAGAAGTTCG GTTGTAACGA
     2101 GGAAGTTATT GCAGAAACCG AAGCATACTT CGAAGCCAAG CCAAAAGAAT ATTATCAGAA
     2161 CGGCATTAAG AAGCTCGAGG GCAGATACAA CAGATGCATT GCCCTGGAGG GGAATTACGT
     2221 CGAGTGAGCT TGGAATCTCC TTCTCGCCTC TTTCGCTGAA CACGAAAGCG AATCCGTTCA
     2281 GCACACACTT TACGATATGG CGCAAAAAGT CCTCGGCTGC GTGCCGGAAG TGAAAGACAT
     2341 CCACCTCACC ATGCCCAACA AGCATTGCCT GCTCGTGGAC CTGTCCCGCT TCGGTCAGGA
     2401 CAATCCCAAC GACTTTTCCG CTGCATAACC CTGCTTCGGG GTCATTATAG CGATTTTTTC
     2461 GGTATATCCA TCCTTTTTCG CACGATATAC AGGATTTTGC CAAAGGGTTC GTGTAGACTT
     2521 TCCTTGGTGT ATCCAACGGC GTCAGCCGGG CAGGATAGGT GAAGTAGGCC CACCCGCGAG
     2581 CGGGTGTTCC TTCTTCACTG TCCCTTATTC GCACCTGGCG GTGCTCAACG GGAATCCTGC
     2641 TCTGCGAGGC TGGCCGTACT CCTTCGGAGA CGAGACGAGA CAGCCTGAGA ATGGATGCGA
     2701 GTAATGATAC AACAATAGCG TGCTGTTCGC ACGCTAAGGT CAGGCGGAAT GGCACTTCCT
     2761 TATTCCAGAT GCGTGCGGAT TATGCATGAC TGGCCGTCGT TTTACAACGT CGTGACTGGG
     2821 AAAACCCTGG CGCTTGTGGT GGATCACAGT TATTGGAGAC TTCCTTGGCC GTACGATGGG
     2881 TTTTGTTTCA GGTATCTGGC ACTTTTCGGG GAAATGTGCG CGGAACCCCT ATTTGTTTAT
     2941 TTTTCTAAAT ACATTCAAAT ATGTATCCGC TCATGAGACA ATAACCCTGA TAAATGCTTC
     3001 AATAATATTG AAAAAGGAAG AGTATGAGTA TTCAACATTT CCGTGTCGCC CTTATTCCCT
     3061 TTTTTGCGGC ATTTTGCCTT CCTGTTTTTG CTCACCCAGA AACGCTGGTG AAAGTAAAAG
     3121 ATGCTGAAGA TCAGTTGGGT GCACGAGTGG GTTACATCGA ACTGGATCTC AACAGCGGTA
     3181 AGATCCTTGA GAGTTTTCGC CCCGAAGAAC GTTTTCCAAT GATGAGCACT TTTAAAGTTC
     3241 TGCTATGTGG CGCGGTATTA TCCCGTATTG ACGCCGGGCA AGAGCAACTC GGTCGCCGCA
     3301 TACACTATTC TCAGAATGAC TTGGTTGAGT ACTCACCAGT CACAGAAAAG CATCTTACGG
     3361 ATGGCATGAC AGTAAGAGAA TTATGCAGTG CTGCCATAAC CATGAGTGAT AACACTGCGG
     3421 CCAACTTACT TCTGACAACG ATCGGAGGAC CGAAGGAGCT AACCGCTTTT TTGCACAACA
     3481 TGGGGGATCA TGTAACTCGC CTTGATCGTT GGGAACCGGA GCTGAATGAA GCCATACCAA
     3541 ACGACGAGCG TGACACCACG ATGCCTGTAG CAATGGCAAC AACGTTGCGC AAACTATTAA
     3601 CTGGCGAACT ACTTACTCTA GCTTCCCGGC AACAATTAAT AGACTGGATG GAGGCGGATA
     3661 AAGTTGCAGG ACCACTTCTG CGCTCGGCCC TTCCGGCTGG CTGGTTTATT GCTGATAAAT
     3721 CTGGAGCCGG TGAGCGTGGC TCTCGCGGTA TCATTGCAGC ACTGGGGCCA GATGGTAAGC
     3781 CCTCCCGTAT CGTAGTTATC TACACGACGG GGAGTCAGGC AACTATGGAT GAACGAAATA
     3841 GACAGATCGC TGAGATAGGT GCCTCACTGA TTAAGCATTG GTAACTGTCA GACCAAGTTT
     3901 ACTCATATAT ACTTTAGATT GATTTAAAAC TTCATTTTTA ATTTAAAAGG ATCTAGGTGA
     3961 AGATCCTTGA ATTGCCATTA TCAACAAGTT TGTACAAAAA AGCAGGCTCC GAATTGGTAT
     4021 CACGAGGACG ATTTGAAGCC CCCTACCCAT TTACGCTGAC TTGACGGGAC GGCGGCTTTG
     4081 TTGAATAGAG CGTCAGACCC CGTAGAAAAG ATCAAAGGAT CTTCGGCCGG CCGGCGCGCC
     4141 GATCTGAAGA TCAGCAGTTC AACCTGTTGA TAGTACGTAC TAAGCTCTCA TGTTTCACGT
     4201 ACTAAGCTCT CATGTTTAAC GTACTAAGCT CTCATGTTTA ACGAACTAAA CCCTCATGGC
     4261 TAACGTACTA AGCTCTCATG GCTAACGTAC TAAGCTCTCA TGTTTCACGT ACTAAGCTCT
     4321 CATGTTTGAA CAATAAAATT AATATAAATC AGCAACTTAA ATAGCCTCTA AGGTTTTAAG
     4381 TTTTATAAGA AAAAAAAGAA TATATAAGGC TTTTAAAGCC TTTAAGGTTT AACGGTTGTG
     4441 GACAACAAGC CAGGGATGTA ACGCACTGAG AAGCCCTTAG AGCCTCTCAA AGCAATTTTG
     4501 AGTGACACAG GAACACTTAA CGGCTGACAT GGGGCGCGCC CAGCTGTAAC GCCAGCAACG
     4561 CGGCCTTTTT ACGGTTCCTG GCCTTTTGCT GGCCTTTTGC TCACATGTTC TTTCCAGCGA
     4621 CATATGCCAT ACGCCGAACT GAACTCCACC TAATGTCTTG GAGATTGTCG GATAGCGCGG
     4681 AATAGGATTG TGCCCTCTGA GCGGATAACA ATTTCACACA GGAAACAGCT ATGACCATGA
     4741 CACATGCATC CACCATCGCA GACTTATCAT CACTGAGCCT CCACCTAGCC TATACAACAA
     4801 TAGCGTGCGT GGTTAGCACG CTAGGTGGAA GGGCTCGGAG TTGTGGTAAT CTATGTATCC
     4861 TGGGGTTAGC GTAACAGGTT GGATGATAAG TCCCCGGTCT AGCCGACTGC GCAAAAGACA
     4921 TAATCGATTC ACAAAAAATA GGCACACGAA AAACAAGTTA AGGGATGCAG TTTATGCATC
     4981 CCTTAACAAG CTTACTTATT AAATAATTTA TAGCTATTGA AAAGAGATAA GAATTGTTCA
     5041 AAGCTAATAT TGTTTAAATC GTCAATTCCT GCATGTTTTA AGGAATTGTT AAATTGATTT
     5101 TTTGTAAATA TTTTCTTGTA TTCTTTGTTA ACCCATTTCA TAACGAAATA ATTATACTTT
     5161 TGTTTATCTT TGTGTGATAT TCTTGATTTT TTTCTACTTA ATCTGATAAG TGAGCTATTC
     5221 ACTTTAGGTT TAGGATGAAA ATATTCTCTT GGAACCATAC TTAATATAGA AATATCAACT
     5281 TCTGCCATTA AAAGTAATGC CAATGAGCGT TTTGTATTTA ATAATCTTTT AGCAAACCCG
     5341 TATTCCACGA TTAAATAAAT CTCATTAGCT ATACTA
//
