# Supplementary material for: A genetic platform for a biocementation bacterium
Source: bioRxiv preprint, doi:10.64898/2025.12.05.692644, version 1 (2025-12-06)
Supplement: Plasmid Sequences [file 692644_file03.zip › Sporosarcina Plasmid Vectors/Transposon plasmids/pGLU_437.gb]

LOCUS       pGLU_437                5448 bp ds-DNA     circular     30-APR-2025
DEFINITION  .
FEATURES             Location/Qualifiers
     prokaryote p... complement(352..803)
                     /label="PermC"
                     /ApEinfo_revcolor="#faac61"
                     /ApEinfo_fwdcolor="#faac61"
     RBS             complement(473..483)
                     /label="bsRBS"
                     /ApEinfo_revcolor="#b7e6d7"
                     /ApEinfo_fwdcolor="#b7e6d7"
     Primer site     804..833
                     /label="F-skpp-asm-15-mer-2x"
                     /ApEinfo_revcolor="#f58a5e"
                     /ApEinfo_fwdcolor="#f58a5e"
     misc_feature    804..833
                     /label="F primer binding"
                     /ApEinfo_revcolor="#d6b295"
                     /ApEinfo_fwdcolor="#d6b295"
     Barcode         838..857
                     /label=">skpp-2-F sk20mer-22142"
                     /ApEinfo_revcolor="#faac61"
                     /ApEinfo_fwdcolor="#faac61"
     Barcode         838..857
                     /label="BC.0002"
                     /ApEinfo_revcolor="#c6c9d1"
                     /ApEinfo_fwdcolor="#c6c9d1"
     Primer site     881..910
                     /label="R-skpp-asm-15-mer-2x"
                     /ApEinfo_revcolor="#f58a5e"
                     /ApEinfo_fwdcolor="#f58a5e"
     misc_feature    complement(881..910)
                     /label="R primer binding"
                     /ApEinfo_revcolor="#d6b295"
                     /ApEinfo_fwdcolor="#d6b295"
     miscellaneous   911..940
                     /label="Himar_RE"
                     /ApEinfo_revcolor="#faac61"
                     /ApEinfo_fwdcolor="#faac61"
     miscellaneous   complement(911..940)
                     /label="Himar_LE"
                     /ApEinfo_revcolor="#faac61"
                     /ApEinfo_fwdcolor="#faac61"
     terminator      941..1001
                     /label="L3S2P21"
                     /ApEinfo_revcolor="#c6c9d1"
                     /ApEinfo_fwdcolor="#c6c9d1"
     Promoter        1002..1150
                     /label="p16320"
                     /ApEinfo_revcolor="#b1ff67"
                     /ApEinfo_fwdcolor="#b1ff67"
     misc_feature    1151..1225
                     /label="RiboJ"
                     /ApEinfo_revcolor="#c7b0e3"
                     /ApEinfo_fwdcolor="#c7b0e3"
     RBS             1235..1246
                     /label="strong bacterial ribosome binding site (Elowitz and Leibler, 2000)"
                     /ApEinfo_revcolor="#d6b295"
                     /ApEinfo_fwdcolor="#d6b295"
     CDS             1253..2299
                     /label="Himar.003"
                     /ApEinfo_revcolor="#ffef86"
                     /ApEinfo_fwdcolor="#ffef86"
     prokaryote t... 2304..2484
                     /label="TAmarelleT9"
                     /ApEinfo_revcolor="#f58a5e"
                     /ApEinfo_fwdcolor="#f58a5e"
     miscellaneous   2485..2730
                     /label="oriT"
                     /ApEinfo_revcolor="#84b0dc"
                     /ApEinfo_fwdcolor="#84b0dc"
     miscellaneous   complement(2739..2778)
                     /label="UNS1"
                     /ApEinfo_revcolor="#9eafd2"
                     /ApEinfo_fwdcolor="#9eafd2"
     prokaryote t... complement(2779..2808)
                     /label="L2U5H11"
                     /ApEinfo_revcolor="#f8d3a9"
                     /ApEinfo_fwdcolor="#f8d3a9"
     primer_bind     complement(2861..2877)
                     /label="M13 fwd"
                     /ApEinfo_revcolor="#d59687"
                     /ApEinfo_fwdcolor="#d59687"
     primer_bind     complement(2861..2878)
                     /label="M13-fwd"
                     /ApEinfo_revcolor="#85dae9"
                     /ApEinfo_fwdcolor="#85dae9"
     promoter        2991..3095
                     /label="Pamp"
                     /ApEinfo_revcolor="#faac61"
                     /ApEinfo_fwdcolor="#faac61"
     CDS             3096..3956
                     /label="AmpR"
                     /ApEinfo_revcolor="#f58a5e"
                     /ApEinfo_fwdcolor="#f58a5e"
     misc_recomb     4057..4077
                     /label="attB1"
                     /ApEinfo_revcolor="#c7b0e3"
                     /ApEinfo_fwdcolor="#c7b0e3"
     misc_feature    4057..4077
                     /label="Gateway recomb1"
                     /ApEinfo_revcolor="#f58a5e"
                     /ApEinfo_fwdcolor="#f58a5e"
     ORI             complement(4213..4601)
                     /label="R6K ORI"
                     /ApEinfo_revcolor="#f58a5e"
                     /ApEinfo_fwdcolor="#f58a5e"
     primer_bind     4791..4807
                     /label="M13 rev"
                     /ApEinfo_revcolor="#c7b0e3"
                     /ApEinfo_fwdcolor="#c7b0e3"
     primer_bind     4791..4811
                     /label="M13-rev"
                     /ApEinfo_revcolor="#85dae9"
                     /ApEinfo_fwdcolor="#85dae9"
     prokaryote p... complement(4864..4895)
                     /label="L2U8H11"
                     /ApEinfo_revcolor="#75c6a9"
                     /ApEinfo_fwdcolor="#75c6a9"
     miscellaneous   complement(4896..4935)
                     /label="UNSX"
                     /ApEinfo_revcolor="#9eafd2"
                     /ApEinfo_fwdcolor="#9eafd2"
     miscellaneous   4944..4973
                     /label="Himar_LE"
                     /ApEinfo_revcolor="#faac61"
                     /ApEinfo_fwdcolor="#faac61"
     miscellaneous   complement(4944..4973)
                     /label="Himar_RE"
                     /ApEinfo_revcolor="#faac61"
                     /ApEinfo_fwdcolor="#faac61"
     prokaryote t... complement(4974..5059)
                     /label="TermC"
                     /ApEinfo_revcolor="#f8d3a9"
                     /ApEinfo_fwdcolor="#f8d3a9"
ORIGIN
        1 TCAAAAACAA TTTTGCGTAT TATATCCGTA CTTATGTTAT AAGGTATATT ACCATATATT
       61 TTATAGGATT GGTTTTTAGG AAATTTAAAC TGCAATATAT CCTTGTTTAA AACTTGGAAA
      121 TTATCGTGAT CAACAAGTTT ATTTTCTGTA GTTTTGCATA ATTTATGGTC TATTTCAATG
      181 GCAGTTACGA AATTACACCT CTTTACTAAT TCAAGGGTAA AATGGCCTTT TCCTGAGCCG
      241 ATTTCAAAGA TATTATCATG TTCATTTAAT CTTATGTTTG TCATAATCTT GTCGATATTA
      301 TGCTTAGAAG TAATAAAGTT TTGACTGTGT TTTATATTTT TCTCGTTCAT TTATAACCCT
      361 CTTTAATTTG GTTATATGAA TTTTGCTTAT TAACGATTCA TTATAACCAC TTATTTTTTG
      421 TTTGGTTGAT AATGAACTGT GCTGATTACA AAAATACTAA AAATGCCCAT ATTTTTTCCT
      481 CCTTATAAAA TTAGTATAAT TATAGCACGA CCTCTGATAA ATATGAACAT GATGAGTGAT
      541 CGTTAAATTT ATACTGCAAT CGGATGCGAT TATTGAATAA AAGATATGAG AGATTTATCT
      601 AATTTCTTTT TTCTTGTAAA AAAAGAAAGT TCTTAAAGGT TTTATAGTTT TGGTCGTAGA
      661 GCACACGGTT TAACGACTTA ATTACGAAGT AAATAAGTCT AGTGTGTTAG ACTTTATGAA
      721 ATCTATATAC GTTTATATAT ATTTATTATC CGGAGGTGTA GCATGTCTCA TTCAATTTTG
      781 AGGGTTGCCA GAGTTAAAGG ATCGGGTCAC GCGTAGGACG CGTCGAGTAG GGTAATGCCC
      841 TTTAATCAGA TGCGTCGGCA nnnnnnnnnn nnnnnnnnnn GTTCCGCAGC CACACGCCGT
      901 GTGAAGCTGG TAGACCGGGG ACTTATCATC CAACCTGTTA CTCGGTACCA AATTCCAGAA
      961 AAGAGGCCTC CCGAAAGGGG GGCCTTTTTT CGTTTTGGTC CTAGGACAAT TACCTGCCTA
     1021 GTCAGGGGAT TTGAACGAGT GCAATTGCCT GCTTAGTCAG GTAATTTGGA TGGAAAAATT
     1081 CAGCAAGGGT ACAACTTGCA TAATCGGACC TATCAAAGAA TAGGCAAAAA ACATTTAGGA
     1141 GGAAATCATA AGCTGTCACC GGATGTGCTT TCCGGTCTGA TGAGTCCGTG AGGACGAAAC
     1201 AGCCTCTACA AATAATTTTG TTTAAGAATT CATTAAAGAG GAGAAAGGTA CCATGGAAAA
     1261 AAAGGAATTT CGTGTACTAA TAAAATACTG CTTTTTAAAG GGGAAAAACA CCGTTGAAGC
     1321 TAAAACTTGG CTAGATAACG AGTTTCCAGA CTCGGCGCCG GGGAAATCGA CCATAATTGA
     1381 TTGGTATGCT AAATTCAAGC GTGGTGAAAT GTCAACGGAG GACGGTGAAC GTTCGGGGCG
     1441 TCCAAAAGAG GTTGTAACAG ACGAAAATAT CAAAAAAATC CACAAAATGA TTCTAAACGA
     1501 CCGTAAAATG AAGCTAATCG AGATAGCTGA GGCGCTAAAG ATATCGAAGG AACGTGTAGG
     1561 TCATATCATT CATCAGTATC TAGATATGCG GAAGCTATGC GCAAAATGGG TTCCACGTGA
     1621 GCTAACCTTT GACCAGAAAC AGAGGCGTGT AGATGATTCG AAGCGGTGCC TACAATTACT
     1681 AACTCGTAAC ACCCCCGAGT TTTTCCGTAG GTATGTTACC ATGGATGAAA CCTGGCTACA
     1741 TCACTACACT CCCGAGTCGA ACAGGCAATC GGCCGAGTGG ACCGCAACAG GTGAACCATC
     1801 GCCAAAGCGT GGGAAGACTC AGAAGTCGGC CGGTAAAGTC ATGGCGTCGG TATTTTGGGA
     1861 TGCACATGGG ATAATTTTTA TCGATTATCT AGAGAAGGGG AAAACAATCA ATTCGGACTA
     1921 TTATATGGCA CTACTAGAGC GTCTAAAGGT GGAAATCGCA GCTAAACGGC CCCACATGAA
     1981 GAAGAAAAAA GTTCTATTCC ACCAGGACAA TGCTCCATGT CACAAGTCGC TAAGGACGAT
     2041 GGCTAAAATT CATGAACTAG GTTTCGAACT ACTACCCCAC CCACCATATT CGCCGGATTT
     2101 AGCGCCCTCA GACTTTTTCC TATTCTCGGA CCTAAAAAGG ATGCTAGCTG GGAAAAAATT
     2161 TGGTTGTAAC GAAGAGGTTA TCGCGGAAAC TGAGGCGTAT TTTGAGGCTA AACCAAAGGA
     2221 GTACTACCAG AACGGTATCA AAAAACTAGA AGGTCGTTAT AACCGTTGCA TCGCCCTAGA
     2281 AGGGAATTAT GTAGAATAAG CTTGGAATCT CCTTCTCGCC TCTTTCGCTG AACACGAAAG
     2341 CGAATCCGTT CAGCACACAC TTTACGATAT GGCGCAAAAA GTCCTCGGCT GCGTGCCGGA
     2401 AGTGAAAGAC ATCCACCTCA CCATGCCCAA CAAGCATTGC CTGCTCGTGG ACCTGTCCCG
     2461 CTTCGGTCAG GACAATCCCA ACGACTTTTC CGCTGCATAA CCCTGCTTCG GGGTCATTAT
     2521 AGCGATTTTT TCGGTATATC CATCCTTTTT CGCACGATAT ACAGGATTTT GCCAAAGGGT
     2581 TCGTGTAGAC TTTCCTTGGT GTATCCAACG GCGTCAGCCG GGCAGGATAG GTGAAGTAGG
     2641 CCCACCCGCG AGCGGGTGTT CCTTCTTCAC TGTCCCTTAT TCGCACCTGG CGGTGCTCAA
     2701 CGGGAATCCT GCTCTGCGAG GCTGGCCGTA CTCCTTCGGA GACGAGACGA GACAGCCTGA
     2761 GAATGGATGC GAGTAATGAT ACAACAATAG CGTGCTGTTC GCACGCTAAG GTCAGGCGGA
     2821 ATGGCACTTC CTTATTCCAG ATGCGTGCGG ATTATGCATG ACTGGCCGTC GTTTTACAAC
     2881 GTCGTGACTG GGAAAACCCT GGCGCTTGTG GTGGATCACA GTTATTGGAG ACTTCCTTGG
     2941 CCGTACGATG GGTTTTGTTT CAGGTATCTG GCACTTTTCG GGGAAATGTG CGCGGAACCC
     3001 CTATTTGTTT ATTTTTCTAA ATACATTCAA ATATGTATCC GCTCATGAGA CAATAACCCT
     3061 GATAAATGCT TCAATAATAT TGAAAAAGGA AGAGTATGAG TATTCAACAT TTCCGTGTCG
     3121 CCCTTATTCC CTTTTTTGCG GCATTTTGCC TTCCTGTTTT TGCTCACCCA GAAACGCTGG
     3181 TGAAAGTAAA AGATGCTGAA GATCAGTTGG GTGCACGAGT GGGTTACATC GAACTGGATC
     3241 TCAACAGCGG TAAGATCCTT GAGAGTTTTC GCCCCGAAGA ACGTTTTCCA ATGATGAGCA
     3301 CTTTTAAAGT TCTGCTATGT GGCGCGGTAT TATCCCGTAT TGACGCCGGG CAAGAGCAAC
     3361 TCGGTCGCCG CATACACTAT TCTCAGAATG ACTTGGTTGA GTACTCACCA GTCACAGAAA
     3421 AGCATCTTAC GGATGGCATG ACAGTAAGAG AATTATGCAG TGCTGCCATA ACCATGAGTG
     3481 ATAACACTGC GGCCAACTTA CTTCTGACAA CGATCGGAGG ACCGAAGGAG CTAACCGCTT
     3541 TTTTGCACAA CATGGGGGAT CATGTAACTC GCCTTGATCG TTGGGAACCG GAGCTGAATG
     3601 AAGCCATACC AAACGACGAG CGTGACACCA CGATGCCTGT AGCAATGGCA ACAACGTTGC
     3661 GCAAACTATT AACTGGCGAA CTACTTACTC TAGCTTCCCG GCAACAATTA ATAGACTGGA
     3721 TGGAGGCGGA TAAAGTTGCA GGACCACTTC TGCGCTCGGC CCTTCCGGCT GGCTGGTTTA
     3781 TTGCTGATAA ATCTGGAGCC GGTGAGCGTG GCTCTCGCGG TATCATTGCA GCACTGGGGC
     3841 CAGATGGTAA GCCCTCCCGT ATCGTAGTTA TCTACACGAC GGGGAGTCAG GCAACTATGG
     3901 ATGAACGAAA TAGACAGATC GCTGAGATAG GTGCCTCACT GATTAAGCAT TGGTAACTGT
     3961 CAGACCAAGT TTACTCATAT ATACTTTAGA TTGATTTAAA ACTTCATTTT TAATTTAAAA
     4021 GGATCTAGGT GAAGATCCTT GAATTGCCAT TATCAACAAG TTTGTACAAA AAAGCAGGCT
     4081 CCGAATTGGT ATCACGAGGA CGATTTGAAG CCCCCTACCC ATTTACGCTG ACTTGACGGG
     4141 ACGGCGGCTT TGTTGAATAG AGCGTCAGAC CCCGTAGAAA AGATCAAAGG ATCTTCGGCC
     4201 GGCCGGCGCG CCGATCTGAA GATCAGCAGT TCAACCTGTT GATAGTACGT ACTAAGCTCT
     4261 CATGTTTCAC GTACTAAGCT CTCATGTTTA ACGTACTAAG CTCTCATGTT TAACGAACTA
     4321 AACCCTCATG GCTAACGTAC TAAGCTCTCA TGGCTAACGT ACTAAGCTCT CATGTTTCAC
     4381 GTACTAAGCT CTCATGTTTG AACAATAAAA TTAATATAAA TCAGCAACTT AAATAGCCTC
     4441 TAAGGTTTTA AGTTTTATAA GAAAAAAAAG AATATATAAG GCTTTTAAAG CCTTTAAGGT
     4501 TTAACGGTTG TGGACAACAA GCCAGGGATG TAACGCACTG AGAAGCCCTT AGAGCCTCTC
     4561 AAAGCAATTT TGAGTGACAC AGGAACACTT AACGGCTGAC ATGGGGCGCG CCCAGCTGTA
     4621 ACGCCAGCAA CGCGGCCTTT TTACGGTTCC TGGCCTTTTG CTGGCCTTTT GCTCACATGT
     4681 TCTTTCCAGC GACATATGCC ATACGCCGAA CTGAACTCCA CCTAATGTCT TGGAGATTGT
     4741 CGGATAGCGC GGAATAGGAT TGTGCCCTCT GAGCGGATAA CAATTTCACA CAGGAAACAG
     4801 CTATGACCAT GACACATGCA TCCACCATCG CAGACTTATC ATCACTGAGC CTCCACCTAG
     4861 CCTATACAAC AATAGCGTGC GTGGTTAGCA CGCTAGGTGG AAGGGCTCGG AGTTGTGGTA
     4921 ATCTATGTAT CCTGGGGTTA GCGTAACAGG TTGGATGATA AGTCCCCGGT CTAGCCGACT
     4981 GCGCAAAAGA CATAATCGAT TCACAAAAAA TAGGCACACG AAAAACAAGT TAAGGGATGC
     5041 AGTTTATGCA TCCCTTAACA AGCTTACTTA TTAAATAATT TATAGCTATT GAAAAGAGAT
     5101 AAGAATTGTT CAAAGCTAAT ATTGTTTAAA TCGTCAATTC CTGCATGTTT TAAGGAATTG
     5161 TTAAATTGAT TTTTTGTAAA TATTTTCTTG TATTCTTTGT TAACCCATTT CATAACGAAA
     5221 TAATTATACT TTTGTTTATC TTTGTGTGAT ATTCTTGATT TTTTTCTACT TAATCTGATA
     5281 AGTGAGCTAT TCACTTTAGG TTTAGGATGA AAATATTCTC TTGGAACCAT ACTTAATATA
     5341 GAAATATCAA CTTCTGCCAT TAAAAGTAAT GCCAATGAGC GTTTTGTATT TAATAATCTT
     5401 TTAGCAAACC CGTATTCCAC GATTAAATAA ATCTCATTAG CTATACTA
//
