# Supplementary material for: A genetic platform for a biocementation bacterium
Source: bioRxiv preprint, doi:10.64898/2025.12.05.692644, version 1 (2025-12-06)
Supplement: Plasmid Sequences [file 692644_file03.zip › Sporosarcina Plasmid Vectors/Transposon plasmids/pGLU_466.gb]

LOCUS       pGLU_466                5621 bp ds-DNA     circular     04-JUN-2025
DEFINITION  .
FEATURES             Location/Qualifiers
     prokaryote p... complement(352..803)
                     /label="PermC"
                     /ApEinfo_revcolor="#faac61"
                     /ApEinfo_fwdcolor="#faac61"
     RBS             complement(473..483)
                     /label="bsRBS"
                     /ApEinfo_revcolor="#b7e6d7"
                     /ApEinfo_fwdcolor="#b7e6d7"
     Primer site     804..833
                     /label="F-skpp-asm-15-mer-2x"
                     /ApEinfo_revcolor="#f58a5e"
                     /ApEinfo_fwdcolor="#f58a5e"
     misc_feature    804..833
                     /label="F primer binding"
                     /ApEinfo_revcolor="#d6b295"
                     /ApEinfo_fwdcolor="#d6b295"
     Barcode         838..857
                     /label=">skpp-5-F sk20mer-35738"
                     /ApEinfo_revcolor="#faac61"
                     /ApEinfo_fwdcolor="#faac61"
     Barcode         838..857
                     /label="BC.0005"
                     /ApEinfo_revcolor="#c6c9d1"
                     /ApEinfo_fwdcolor="#c6c9d1"
     Primer site     881..910
                     /label="R-skpp-asm-15-mer-2x"
                     /ApEinfo_revcolor="#f58a5e"
                     /ApEinfo_fwdcolor="#f58a5e"
     misc_feature    complement(881..910)
                     /label="R primer binding"
                     /ApEinfo_revcolor="#d6b295"
                     /ApEinfo_fwdcolor="#d6b295"
     miscellaneous   911..940
                     /label="Himar_RE"
                     /ApEinfo_revcolor="#faac61"
                     /ApEinfo_fwdcolor="#faac61"
     miscellaneous   complement(911..940)
                     /label="Himar_LE"
                     /ApEinfo_revcolor="#faac61"
                     /ApEinfo_fwdcolor="#faac61"
     terminator      941..1001
                     /label="L3S2P21"
                     /ApEinfo_revcolor="#c6c9d1"
                     /ApEinfo_fwdcolor="#c6c9d1"
     Promoter        1002..1425
                     /label="p19296"
                     /ApEinfo_revcolor="#b1ff67"
                     /ApEinfo_fwdcolor="#b1ff67"
     CDS             1426..2472
                     /label="Himar.007"
                     /ApEinfo_revcolor="#ffef86"
                     /ApEinfo_fwdcolor="#ffef86"
     prokaryote t... 2477..2657
                     /label="TAmarelleT9"
                     /ApEinfo_revcolor="#f58a5e"
                     /ApEinfo_fwdcolor="#f58a5e"
     miscellaneous   2658..2903
                     /label="oriT"
                     /ApEinfo_revcolor="#84b0dc"
                     /ApEinfo_fwdcolor="#84b0dc"
     miscellaneous   complement(2912..2951)
                     /label="UNS1"
                     /ApEinfo_revcolor="#9eafd2"
                     /ApEinfo_fwdcolor="#9eafd2"
     prokaryote t... complement(2952..2981)
                     /label="L2U5H11"
                     /ApEinfo_revcolor="#f8d3a9"
                     /ApEinfo_fwdcolor="#f8d3a9"
     primer_bind     complement(3034..3050)
                     /label="M13 fwd"
                     /ApEinfo_revcolor="#d59687"
                     /ApEinfo_fwdcolor="#d59687"
     primer_bind     complement(3034..3051)
                     /label="M13-fwd"
                     /ApEinfo_revcolor="#85dae9"
                     /ApEinfo_fwdcolor="#85dae9"
     promoter        3164..3268
                     /label="Pamp"
                     /ApEinfo_revcolor="#faac61"
                     /ApEinfo_fwdcolor="#faac61"
     CDS             3269..4129
                     /label="AmpR"
                     /ApEinfo_revcolor="#f58a5e"
                     /ApEinfo_fwdcolor="#f58a5e"
     misc_recomb     4230..4250
                     /label="attB1"
                     /ApEinfo_revcolor="#c7b0e3"
                     /ApEinfo_fwdcolor="#c7b0e3"
     misc_feature    4230..4250
                     /label="Gateway recomb1"
                     /ApEinfo_revcolor="#f58a5e"
                     /ApEinfo_fwdcolor="#f58a5e"
     ORI             complement(4386..4774)
                     /label="R6K ORI"
                     /ApEinfo_revcolor="#f58a5e"
                     /ApEinfo_fwdcolor="#f58a5e"
     primer_bind     4964..4980
                     /label="M13 rev"
                     /ApEinfo_revcolor="#c7b0e3"
                     /ApEinfo_fwdcolor="#c7b0e3"
     primer_bind     4964..4984
                     /label="M13-rev"
                     /ApEinfo_revcolor="#85dae9"
                     /ApEinfo_fwdcolor="#85dae9"
     prokaryote p... complement(5037..5068)
                     /label="L2U8H11"
                     /ApEinfo_revcolor="#75c6a9"
                     /ApEinfo_fwdcolor="#75c6a9"
     miscellaneous   complement(5069..5108)
                     /label="UNSX"
                     /ApEinfo_revcolor="#9eafd2"
                     /ApEinfo_fwdcolor="#9eafd2"
     miscellaneous   5117..5146
                     /label="Himar_LE"
                     /ApEinfo_revcolor="#faac61"
                     /ApEinfo_fwdcolor="#faac61"
     miscellaneous   complement(5117..5146)
                     /label="Himar_RE"
                     /ApEinfo_revcolor="#faac61"
                     /ApEinfo_fwdcolor="#faac61"
     prokaryote t... complement(5147..5232)
                     /label="TermC"
                     /ApEinfo_revcolor="#f8d3a9"
                     /ApEinfo_fwdcolor="#f8d3a9"
ORIGIN
        1 TCAAAAACAA TTTTGCGTAT TATATCCGTA CTTATGTTAT AAGGTATATT ACCATATATT
       61 TTATAGGATT GGTTTTTAGG AAATTTAAAC TGCAATATAT CCTTGTTTAA AACTTGGAAA
      121 TTATCGTGAT CAACAAGTTT ATTTTCTGTA GTTTTGCATA ATTTATGGTC TATTTCAATG
      181 GCAGTTACGA AATTACACCT CTTTACTAAT TCAAGGGTAA AATGGCCTTT TCCTGAGCCG
      241 ATTTCAAAGA TATTATCATG TTCATTTAAT CTTATGTTTG TCATAATCTT GTCGATATTA
      301 TGCTTAGAAG TAATAAAGTT TTGACTGTGT TTTATATTTT TCTCGTTCAT TTATAACCCT
      361 CTTTAATTTG GTTATATGAA TTTTGCTTAT TAACGATTCA TTATAACCAC TTATTTTTTG
      421 TTTGGTTGAT AATGAACTGT GCTGATTACA AAAATACTAA AAATGCCCAT ATTTTTTCCT
      481 CCTTATAAAA TTAGTATAAT TATAGCACGA CCTCTGATAA ATATGAACAT GATGAGTGAT
      541 CGTTAAATTT ATACTGCAAT CGGATGCGAT TATTGAATAA AAGATATGAG AGATTTATCT
      601 AATTTCTTTT TTCTTGTAAA AAAAGAAAGT TCTTAAAGGT TTTATAGTTT TGGTCGTAGA
      661 GCACACGGTT TAACGACTTA ATTACGAAGT AAATAAGTCT AGTGTGTTAG ACTTTATGAA
      721 ATCTATATAC GTTTATATAT ATTTATTATC CGGAGGTGTA GCATGTCTCA TTCAATTTTG
      781 AGGGTTGCCA GAGTTAAAGG ATCGGGTCAC GCGTAGGACG CGTCGAGTAG GGTAATGTCC
      841 GACGGGGAGT ATATACTGCA nnnnnnnnnn nnnnnnnnnn GTTCCGCAGC CACACGCCGT
      901 GTGAAGCTGG TAGACCGGGG ACTTATCATC CAACCTGTTA CTCGGTACCA AATTCCAGAA
      961 AAGAGGCCTC CCGAAAGGGG GGCCTTTTTT CGTTTTGGTC CTTTGAATAA AAAAACTTGA
     1021 AAGAAACTGA CCATGCATTC CCCTCCTAAA GCTTTATTTT GGGAGGGAAA GCGGTCTTTT
     1081 TTGTTTTATT ATTTTGTCCA TGTGGTCTGA TGAAGAATAA AGTAGTGGAA ATAGGACTGC
     1141 CAGGCAAAAA GAAACATAAC ATATCTTGTC TTTTCAAAAC CTTGGTTTTT GCATCTTCTT
     1201 CTTGAAAAGC TTATGATAGA GAGAAGGGGC ATTTTTCAAA ATATTAATTT GTTTTGTGAA
     1261 GATGTCTTTG TTAAGATTAA AAACAGCACA GTTATCGATC GTACTTTATC ATAGAATAAA
     1321 CTTATAATGG CAATGGGATT TTTGTTTACT TAGGAAATAC TTTTCTTTTA AGTGAGTCTT
     1381 ATTTACTAAA GACACTAAAG TCCCGATTTG AAAGGAGCTT TACATATGGA AAAAAAAGAA
     1441 TTTCGTGTTT TAATCAAATA TTGTTTTTTA AAAGGAAAAA ATACAGTTGA AGCAAAAACA
     1501 TGGTTAGATA ATGAATTTCC AGATTCAGCA CCAGGAAAAT CAACAATTAT TGATTGGTAT
     1561 GCAAAATTCA AACGTGGTGA AATGTCAACG GAAGATGGTG AACGTAGTGG ACGTCCAAAA
     1621 GAAGTTGTTA CAGATGAAAA TATTAAAAAA ATTCATAAAA TGATTCTTAA TGACCGTAAA
     1681 ATGAAATTAA TTGAAATTGC AGAAGCATTA AAAATTTCAA AAGAACGTGT TGGTCATATT
     1741 ATTCATCAAT ATCTTGATAT GCGTAAGTTA TGTGCGAAAT GGGTTCCACG TGAATTAACA
     1801 TTTGATCAAA AACAACGTCG TGTTGATGAT TCAAAACGTT GTTTACAATT ATTAACACGT
     1861 AATACACCAG AATTTTTTCG TCGTTATGTT ACAATGGATG AAACATGGTT ACATCATTAT
     1921 ACACCTGAAT CAAATCGTCA ATCGGCTGAA TGGACAGCGA CAGGTGAACC ATCGCCAAAA
     1981 CGTGGAAAAA CACAAAAATC AGCTGGCAAA GTAATGGCAT CAGTTTTTTG GGATGCGCAT
     2041 GGAATTATTT TTATTGATTA TCTTGAAAAA GGAAAAACGA TTAATAGTGA TTATTATATG
     2101 GCGTTATTAG AACGTTTAAA AGTCGAAATT GCGGCAAAAC GTCCACATAT GAAAAAAAAA
     2161 AAAGTTTTAT TTCATCAAGA TAATGCACCA TGTCACAAAT CATTAAGAAC GATGGCAAAA
     2221 ATTCATGAAT TAGGCTTTGA ATTATTACCT CATCCACCAT ATTCACCAGA TCTTGCACCA
     2281 TCAGATTTTT TTTTATTTTC AGATCTTAAA AGAATGCTAG CAGGTAAAAA ATTTGGCTGT
     2341 AATGAAGAAG TTATTGCAGA AACAGAAGCA TATTTTGAAG CAAAACCAAA AGAATATTAT
     2401 CAAAATGGTA TTAAAAAATT AGAAGGTCGT TATAATCGTT GTATTGCTTT AGAAGGTAAT
     2461 TATGTTGAAT AAGCTTGGAA TCTCCTTCTC GCCTCTTTCG CTGAACACGA AAGCGAATCC
     2521 GTTCAGCACA CACTTTACGA TATGGCGCAA AAAGTCCTCG GCTGCGTGCC GGAAGTGAAA
     2581 GACATCCACC TCACCATGCC CAACAAGCAT TGCCTGCTCG TGGACCTGTC CCGCTTCGGT
     2641 CAGGACAATC CCAACGACTT TTCCGCTGCA TAACCCTGCT TCGGGGTCAT TATAGCGATT
     2701 TTTTCGGTAT ATCCATCCTT TTTCGCACGA TATACAGGAT TTTGCCAAAG GGTTCGTGTA
     2761 GACTTTCCTT GGTGTATCCA ACGGCGTCAG CCGGGCAGGA TAGGTGAAGT AGGCCCACCC
     2821 GCGAGCGGGT GTTCCTTCTT CACTGTCCCT TATTCGCACC TGGCGGTGCT CAACGGGAAT
     2881 CCTGCTCTGC GAGGCTGGCC GTACTCCTTC GGAGACGAGA CGAGACAGCC TGAGAATGGA
     2941 TGCGAGTAAT GATACAACAA TAGCGTGCTG TTCGCACGCT AAGGTCAGGC GGAATGGCAC
     3001 TTCCTTATTC CAGATGCGTG CGGATTATGC ATGACTGGCC GTCGTTTTAC AACGTCGTGA
     3061 CTGGGAAAAC CCTGGCGCTT GTGGTGGATC ACAGTTATTG GAGACTTCCT TGGCCGTACG
     3121 ATGGGTTTTG TTTCAGGTAT CTGGCACTTT TCGGGGAAAT GTGCGCGGAA CCCCTATTTG
     3181 TTTATTTTTC TAAATACATT CAAATATGTA TCCGCTCATG AGACAATAAC CCTGATAAAT
     3241 GCTTCAATAA TATTGAAAAA GGAAGAGTAT GAGTATTCAA CATTTCCGTG TCGCCCTTAT
     3301 TCCCTTTTTT GCGGCATTTT GCCTTCCTGT TTTTGCTCAC CCAGAAACGC TGGTGAAAGT
     3361 AAAAGATGCT GAAGATCAGT TGGGTGCACG AGTGGGTTAC ATCGAACTGG ATCTCAACAG
     3421 CGGTAAGATC CTTGAGAGTT TTCGCCCCGA AGAACGTTTT CCAATGATGA GCACTTTTAA
     3481 AGTTCTGCTA TGTGGCGCGG TATTATCCCG TATTGACGCC GGGCAAGAGC AACTCGGTCG
     3541 CCGCATACAC TATTCTCAGA ATGACTTGGT TGAGTACTCA CCAGTCACAG AAAAGCATCT
     3601 TACGGATGGC ATGACAGTAA GAGAATTATG CAGTGCTGCC ATAACCATGA GTGATAACAC
     3661 TGCGGCCAAC TTACTTCTGA CAACGATCGG AGGACCGAAG GAGCTAACCG CTTTTTTGCA
     3721 CAACATGGGG GATCATGTAA CTCGCCTTGA TCGTTGGGAA CCGGAGCTGA ATGAAGCCAT
     3781 ACCAAACGAC GAGCGTGACA CCACGATGCC TGTAGCAATG GCAACAACGT TGCGCAAACT
     3841 ATTAACTGGC GAACTACTTA CTCTAGCTTC CCGGCAACAA TTAATAGACT GGATGGAGGC
     3901 GGATAAAGTT GCAGGACCAC TTCTGCGCTC GGCCCTTCCG GCTGGCTGGT TTATTGCTGA
     3961 TAAATCTGGA GCCGGTGAGC GTGGCTCTCG CGGTATCATT GCAGCACTGG GGCCAGATGG
     4021 TAAGCCCTCC CGTATCGTAG TTATCTACAC GACGGGGAGT CAGGCAACTA TGGATGAACG
     4081 AAATAGACAG ATCGCTGAGA TAGGTGCCTC ACTGATTAAG CATTGGTAAC TGTCAGACCA
     4141 AGTTTACTCA TATATACTTT AGATTGATTT AAAACTTCAT TTTTAATTTA AAAGGATCTA
     4201 GGTGAAGATC CTTGAATTGC CATTATCAAC AAGTTTGTAC AAAAAAGCAG GCTCCGAATT
     4261 GGTATCACGA GGACGATTTG AAGCCCCCTA CCCATTTACG CTGACTTGAC GGGACGGCGG
     4321 CTTTGTTGAA TAGAGCGTCA GACCCCGTAG AAAAGATCAA AGGATCTTCG GCCGGCCGGC
     4381 GCGCCGATCT GAAGATCAGC AGTTCAACCT GTTGATAGTA CGTACTAAGC TCTCATGTTT
     4441 CACGTACTAA GCTCTCATGT TTAACGTACT AAGCTCTCAT GTTTAACGAA CTAAACCCTC
     4501 ATGGCTAACG TACTAAGCTC TCATGGCTAA CGTACTAAGC TCTCATGTTT CACGTACTAA
     4561 GCTCTCATGT TTGAACAATA AAATTAATAT AAATCAGCAA CTTAAATAGC CTCTAAGGTT
     4621 TTAAGTTTTA TAAGAAAAAA AAGAATATAT AAGGCTTTTA AAGCCTTTAA GGTTTAACGG
     4681 TTGTGGACAA CAAGCCAGGG ATGTAACGCA CTGAGAAGCC CTTAGAGCCT CTCAAAGCAA
     4741 TTTTGAGTGA CACAGGAACA CTTAACGGCT GACATGGGGC GCGCCCAGCT GTAACGCCAG
     4801 CAACGCGGCC TTTTTACGGT TCCTGGCCTT TTGCTGGCCT TTTGCTCACA TGTTCTTTCC
     4861 AGCGACATAT GCCATACGCC GAACTGAACT CCACCTAATG TCTTGGAGAT TGTCGGATAG
     4921 CGCGGAATAG GATTGTGCCC TCTGAGCGGA TAACAATTTC ACACAGGAAA CAGCTATGAC
     4981 CATGACACAT GCATCCACCA TCGCAGACTT ATCATCACTG AGCCTCCACC TAGCCTATAC
     5041 AACAATAGCG TGCGTGGTTA GCACGCTAGG TGGAAGGGCT CGGAGTTGTG GTAATCTATG
     5101 TATCCTGGGG TTAGCGTAAC AGGTTGGATG ATAAGTCCCC GGTCTAGCCG ACTGCGCAAA
     5161 AGACATAATC GATTCACAAA AAATAGGCAC ACGAAAAACA AGTTAAGGGA TGCAGTTTAT
     5221 GCATCCCTTA ACAAGCTTAC TTATTAAATA ATTTATAGCT ATTGAAAAGA GATAAGAATT
     5281 GTTCAAAGCT AATATTGTTT AAATCGTCAA TTCCTGCATG TTTTAAGGAA TTGTTAAATT
     5341 GATTTTTTGT AAATATTTTC TTGTATTCTT TGTTAACCCA TTTCATAACG AAATAATTAT
     5401 ACTTTTGTTT ATCTTTGTGT GATATTCTTG ATTTTTTTCT ACTTAATCTG ATAAGTGAGC
     5461 TATTCACTTT AGGTTTAGGA TGAAAATATT CTCTTGGAAC CATACTTAAT ATAGAAATAT
     5521 CAACTTCTGC CATTAAAAGT AATGCCAATG AGCGTTTTGT ATTTAATAAT CTTTTAGCAA
     5581 ACCCGTATTC CACGATTAAA TAAATCTCAT TAGCTATACT A
//
