# Supplementary material for: A genetic platform for a biocementation bacterium
Source: bioRxiv preprint, doi:10.64898/2025.12.05.692644, version 1 (2025-12-06)
Supplement: Plasmid Sequences [file 692644_file03.zip › Sporosarcina Plasmid Vectors/Transposon plasmids/pGLU_495.gb]

LOCUS       pGLU_495                6059 bp ds-DNA     circular     30-APR-2025
DEFINITION  .
FEATURES             Location/Qualifiers
     CDS             1..1431
                     /label="Tn5.003"
                     /ApEinfo_revcolor="#ffef86"
                     /ApEinfo_fwdcolor="#ffef86"
     prokaryote t... 1436..1616
                     /label="TAmarelleT9"
                     /ApEinfo_revcolor="#f58a5e"
                     /ApEinfo_fwdcolor="#f58a5e"
     miscellaneous   1617..1862
                     /label="oriT"
                     /ApEinfo_revcolor="#84b0dc"
                     /ApEinfo_fwdcolor="#84b0dc"
     miscellaneous   complement(1871..1910)
                     /label="UNS1"
                     /ApEinfo_revcolor="#9eafd2"
                     /ApEinfo_fwdcolor="#9eafd2"
     prokaryote t... complement(1911..1940)
                     /label="L2U5H11"
                     /ApEinfo_revcolor="#f8d3a9"
                     /ApEinfo_fwdcolor="#f8d3a9"
     primer_bind     complement(1993..2009)
                     /label="M13 fwd"
                     /ApEinfo_revcolor="#d59687"
                     /ApEinfo_fwdcolor="#d59687"
     primer_bind     complement(1993..2010)
                     /label="M13-fwd"
                     /ApEinfo_revcolor="#85dae9"
                     /ApEinfo_fwdcolor="#85dae9"
     promoter        2123..2227
                     /label="Pamp"
                     /ApEinfo_revcolor="#faac61"
                     /ApEinfo_fwdcolor="#faac61"
     CDS             2228..3088
                     /label="AmpR"
                     /ApEinfo_revcolor="#f58a5e"
                     /ApEinfo_fwdcolor="#f58a5e"
     misc_recomb     3189..3209
                     /label="attB1"
                     /ApEinfo_revcolor="#c7b0e3"
                     /ApEinfo_fwdcolor="#c7b0e3"
     misc_feature    3189..3209
                     /label="Gateway recomb1"
                     /ApEinfo_revcolor="#f58a5e"
                     /ApEinfo_fwdcolor="#f58a5e"
     ORI             complement(3345..3733)
                     /label="R6K ORI"
                     /ApEinfo_revcolor="#f58a5e"
                     /ApEinfo_fwdcolor="#f58a5e"
     primer_bind     3923..3939
                     /label="M13 rev"
                     /ApEinfo_revcolor="#c7b0e3"
                     /ApEinfo_fwdcolor="#c7b0e3"
     primer_bind     3923..3943
                     /label="M13-rev"
                     /ApEinfo_revcolor="#85dae9"
                     /ApEinfo_fwdcolor="#85dae9"
     prokaryote p... complement(3996..4027)
                     /label="L2U8H11"
                     /ApEinfo_revcolor="#75c6a9"
                     /ApEinfo_fwdcolor="#75c6a9"
     miscellaneous   complement(4028..4067)
                     /label="UNSX"
                     /ApEinfo_revcolor="#9eafd2"
                     /ApEinfo_fwdcolor="#9eafd2"
     miscellaneous   4076..4094
                     /label="Tn5_LE"
                     /ApEinfo_revcolor="#faac61"
                     /ApEinfo_fwdcolor="#faac61"
     miscellaneous   complement(4076..4094)
                     /label="Tn5_RE"
                     /ApEinfo_revcolor="#faac61"
                     /ApEinfo_fwdcolor="#faac61"
     prokaryote t... complement(4095..4180)
                     /label="TermC"
                     /ApEinfo_revcolor="#f8d3a9"
                     /ApEinfo_fwdcolor="#f8d3a9"
     misc_feature    complement(4185..4919)
                     /label="ermC"
                     /ApEinfo_revcolor="#faac61"
                     /ApEinfo_fwdcolor="#faac61"
     prokaryote p... complement(4921..5372)
                     /label="PermC"
                     /ApEinfo_revcolor="#faac61"
                     /ApEinfo_fwdcolor="#faac61"
     RBS             complement(5042..5052)
                     /label="bsRBS"
                     /ApEinfo_revcolor="#b7e6d7"
                     /ApEinfo_fwdcolor="#b7e6d7"
     Primer site     5373..5402
                     /label="F-skpp-asm-15-mer-2x"
                     /ApEinfo_revcolor="#f58a5e"
                     /ApEinfo_fwdcolor="#f58a5e"
     misc_feature    5373..5402
                     /label="F primer binding"
                     /ApEinfo_revcolor="#d6b295"
                     /ApEinfo_fwdcolor="#d6b295"
     Barcode         5407..5426
                     /label=">skpp-8-F sk20mer-88693"
                     /ApEinfo_revcolor="#faac61"
                     /ApEinfo_fwdcolor="#faac61"
     Barcode         5407..5426
                     /label="BC.0008"
                     /ApEinfo_revcolor="#c6c9d1"
                     /ApEinfo_fwdcolor="#c6c9d1"
     Primer site     5450..5479
                     /label="R-skpp-asm-15-mer-2x"
                     /ApEinfo_revcolor="#f58a5e"
                     /ApEinfo_fwdcolor="#f58a5e"
     misc_feature    complement(5450..5479)
                     /label="R primer binding"
                     /ApEinfo_revcolor="#d6b295"
                     /ApEinfo_fwdcolor="#d6b295"
     miscellaneous   5480..5498
                     /label="Tn5_RE"
                     /ApEinfo_revcolor="#faac61"
                     /ApEinfo_fwdcolor="#faac61"
     miscellaneous   complement(5480..5498)
                     /label="Tn5_LE"
                     /ApEinfo_revcolor="#faac61"
                     /ApEinfo_fwdcolor="#faac61"
     terminator      5499..5559
                     /label="L3S2P21"
                     /ApEinfo_revcolor="#c6c9d1"
                     /ApEinfo_fwdcolor="#c6c9d1"
     Promoter        5560..6059
                     /label="p10410"
                     /ApEinfo_revcolor="#b1ff67"
                     /ApEinfo_fwdcolor="#b1ff67"
ORIGIN
        1 ATGATTACAT CGGCTTTACA TCGTGCAGCA GATTGGGCAA AATCAGTTTT TTCGTCGGCC
       61 GCATTAGGTG ATCCACGTCG TACAGCACGT TTAGTTAACG TAGCAGCACA GTTAGCGAAA
      121 TATTCAGGTA AATCAATTAC AATTTCATCA GAAGGTTCAA AAGCGATGCA AGAAGGTGCA
      181 TATCGTTTTA TTCGTAACCC AAATGTTTCA GCAGAAGCAA TTCGTAAAGC AGGTGCGATG
      241 CAAACAGTTA AATTAGCGCA AGAATTTCCA GAATTATTAG CTATTGAAGA TACAACATCG
      301 TTATCATATC GTCATCAAGT TGCAGAAGAA TTAGGTAAAT TAGGTTCAAT TCAAGATAAA
      361 TCACGTGGTT GGTGGGTTCA TTCAGTTTTA TTATTAGAAG CAACAACATT TCGTACAGTT
      421 GGTTTATTAC ATCAGGAATG GTGGATGCGT CCAGATGATC CAGCAGATGC AGATGAAAAA
      481 GAATCAGGTA AATGGTTAGC GGCCGCCGCT ACTTCGCGTT TAAGGATGGG TTCAATGATG
      541 TCAAATGTTA TTGCAGTTTG TGATCGTGAA GCAGATATTC ATGCATATTT ACAGGATAAA
      601 TTAGCGCATA ATGAACGTTT TGTTGTTCGT TCAAAACATC CACGTAAAGA TGTTGAATCA
      661 GGTTTATATT TATATGATCA CTTAAAAAAT CAACCAGAAT TAGGTGGTTA TCAAATTTCA
      721 ATTCCACAAA AAGGTGTTGT TGATAAACGT GGTAAACGTA AAAATCGTCC AGCACGTAAA
      781 GCATCATTAT CATTACGTTC AGGTCGTATT ACATTAAAAC AAGGTAATAT TACATTAAAT
      841 GCAGTTTTAG CGGAAGAAAT TAACCCACCA AAAGGTGAAA CACCATTAAA ATGGTTATTA
      901 TTAACATCAG AGCCAGTTGA ATCGTTAGCG CAGGCATTAC GTGTTATTGA TATTTATACA
      961 CATCGTTGGC GTATTGAAGA ATTTCACAAA GCATGGAAAA CGGGTGCAGG TGCAGAACGT
     1021 CAACGTATGG AAGAACCAGA TAATTTAGAA CGTATGGTTT CAATTTTATC ATTTGTTGCA
     1081 GTTCGTTTAT TACAGTTACG TGAATCGTTT ACTCCACCAC AGGCTTTACG TGCACAAGGT
     1141 TTATTAAAAG AAGCAGAACA CGTAGAATCA CAATCAGCAG AAACAGTTTT AACACCAGAT
     1201 GAATGTCAGT TATTAGGTTA TTTAGATAAA GGTAAACGTA AACGTAAAGA AAAAGCAGGT
     1261 TCATTACAGT GGGCATATAT GGCAATTGCA CGTTTAGGTG GTTTTATGGA TTCAAAACGT
     1321 ACAGGTATTG CATCATGGGG TGCATTATGG GAAGGTTGGG AAGCATTACA GTCAAAATTA
     1381 GATGGTTTTT TAGCGGCAAA AGACTTAATG GCACAAGGTA TTAAAATCTA AGCTTGGAAT
     1441 CTCCTTCTCG CCTCTTTCGC TGAACACGAA AGCGAATCCG TTCAGCACAC ACTTTACGAT
     1501 ATGGCGCAAA AAGTCCTCGG CTGCGTGCCG GAAGTGAAAG ACATCCACCT CACCATGCCC
     1561 AACAAGCATT GCCTGCTCGT GGACCTGTCC CGCTTCGGTC AGGACAATCC CAACGACTTT
     1621 TCCGCTGCAT AACCCTGCTT CGGGGTCATT ATAGCGATTT TTTCGGTATA TCCATCCTTT
     1681 TTCGCACGAT ATACAGGATT TTGCCAAAGG GTTCGTGTAG ACTTTCCTTG GTGTATCCAA
     1741 CGGCGTCAGC CGGGCAGGAT AGGTGAAGTA GGCCCACCCG CGAGCGGGTG TTCCTTCTTC
     1801 ACTGTCCCTT ATTCGCACCT GGCGGTGCTC AACGGGAATC CTGCTCTGCG AGGCTGGCCG
     1861 TACTCCTTCG GAGACGAGAC GAGACAGCCT GAGAATGGAT GCGAGTAATG ATACAACAAT
     1921 AGCGTGCTGT TCGCACGCTA AGGTCAGGCG GAATGGCACT TCCTTATTCC AGATGCGTGC
     1981 GGATTATGCA TGACTGGCCG TCGTTTTACA ACGTCGTGAC TGGGAAAACC CTGGCGCTTG
     2041 TGGTGGATCA CAGTTATTGG AGACTTCCTT GGCCGTACGA TGGGTTTTGT TTCAGGTATC
     2101 TGGCACTTTT CGGGGAAATG TGCGCGGAAC CCCTATTTGT TTATTTTTCT AAATACATTC
     2161 AAATATGTAT CCGCTCATGA GACAATAACC CTGATAAATG CTTCAATAAT ATTGAAAAAG
     2221 GAAGAGTATG AGTATTCAAC ATTTCCGTGT CGCCCTTATT CCCTTTTTTG CGGCATTTTG
     2281 CCTTCCTGTT TTTGCTCACC CAGAAACGCT GGTGAAAGTA AAAGATGCTG AAGATCAGTT
     2341 GGGTGCACGA GTGGGTTACA TCGAACTGGA TCTCAACAGC GGTAAGATCC TTGAGAGTTT
     2401 TCGCCCCGAA GAACGTTTTC CAATGATGAG CACTTTTAAA GTTCTGCTAT GTGGCGCGGT
     2461 ATTATCCCGT ATTGACGCCG GGCAAGAGCA ACTCGGTCGC CGCATACACT ATTCTCAGAA
     2521 TGACTTGGTT GAGTACTCAC CAGTCACAGA AAAGCATCTT ACGGATGGCA TGACAGTAAG
     2581 AGAATTATGC AGTGCTGCCA TAACCATGAG TGATAACACT GCGGCCAACT TACTTCTGAC
     2641 AACGATCGGA GGACCGAAGG AGCTAACCGC TTTTTTGCAC AACATGGGGG ATCATGTAAC
     2701 TCGCCTTGAT CGTTGGGAAC CGGAGCTGAA TGAAGCCATA CCAAACGACG AGCGTGACAC
     2761 CACGATGCCT GTAGCAATGG CAACAACGTT GCGCAAACTA TTAACTGGCG AACTACTTAC
     2821 TCTAGCTTCC CGGCAACAAT TAATAGACTG GATGGAGGCG GATAAAGTTG CAGGACCACT
     2881 TCTGCGCTCG GCCCTTCCGG CTGGCTGGTT TATTGCTGAT AAATCTGGAG CCGGTGAGCG
     2941 TGGCTCTCGC GGTATCATTG CAGCACTGGG GCCAGATGGT AAGCCCTCCC GTATCGTAGT
     3001 TATCTACACG ACGGGGAGTC AGGCAACTAT GGATGAACGA AATAGACAGA TCGCTGAGAT
     3061 AGGTGCCTCA CTGATTAAGC ATTGGTAACT GTCAGACCAA GTTTACTCAT ATATACTTTA
     3121 GATTGATTTA AAACTTCATT TTTAATTTAA AAGGATCTAG GTGAAGATCC TTGAATTGCC
     3181 ATTATCAACA AGTTTGTACA AAAAAGCAGG CTCCGAATTG GTATCACGAG GACGATTTGA
     3241 AGCCCCCTAC CCATTTACGC TGACTTGACG GGACGGCGGC TTTGTTGAAT AGAGCGTCAG
     3301 ACCCCGTAGA AAAGATCAAA GGATCTTCGG CCGGCCGGCG CGCCGATCTG AAGATCAGCA
     3361 GTTCAACCTG TTGATAGTAC GTACTAAGCT CTCATGTTTC ACGTACTAAG CTCTCATGTT
     3421 TAACGTACTA AGCTCTCATG TTTAACGAAC TAAACCCTCA TGGCTAACGT ACTAAGCTCT
     3481 CATGGCTAAC GTACTAAGCT CTCATGTTTC ACGTACTAAG CTCTCATGTT TGAACAATAA
     3541 AATTAATATA AATCAGCAAC TTAAATAGCC TCTAAGGTTT TAAGTTTTAT AAGAAAAAAA
     3601 AGAATATATA AGGCTTTTAA AGCCTTTAAG GTTTAACGGT TGTGGACAAC AAGCCAGGGA
     3661 TGTAACGCAC TGAGAAGCCC TTAGAGCCTC TCAAAGCAAT TTTGAGTGAC ACAGGAACAC
     3721 TTAACGGCTG ACATGGGGCG CGCCCAGCTG TAACGCCAGC AACGCGGCCT TTTTACGGTT
     3781 CCTGGCCTTT TGCTGGCCTT TTGCTCACAT GTTCTTTCCA GCGACATATG CCATACGCCG
     3841 AACTGAACTC CACCTAATGT CTTGGAGATT GTCGGATAGC GCGGAATAGG ATTGTGCCCT
     3901 CTGAGCGGAT AACAATTTCA CACAGGAAAC AGCTATGACC ATGACACATG CATCCACCAT
     3961 CGCAGACTTA TCATCACTGA GCCTCCACCT AGCCTATACA ACAATAGCGT GCGTGGTTAG
     4021 CACGCTAGGT GGAAGGGCTC GGAGTTGTGG TAATCTATGT ATCCTGGGGT TAGCGCTGTC
     4081 TCTTATACAC ATCTGCCGAC TGCGCAAAAG ACATAATCGA TTCACAAAAA ATAGGCACAC
     4141 GAAAAACAAG TTAAGGGATG CAGTTTATGC ATCCCTTAAC AAGCTTACTT ATTAAATAAT
     4201 TTATAGCTAT TGAAAAGAGA TAAGAATTGT TCAAAGCTAA TATTGTTTAA ATCGTCAATT
     4261 CCTGCATGTT TTAAGGAATT GTTAAATTGA TTTTTTGTAA ATATTTTCTT GTATTCTTTG
     4321 TTAACCCATT TCATAACGAA ATAATTATAC TTTTGTTTAT CTTTGTGTGA TATTCTTGAT
     4381 TTTTTTCTAC TTAATCTGAT AAGTGAGCTA TTCACTTTAG GTTTAGGATG AAAATATTCT
     4441 CTTGGAACCA TACTTAATAT AGAAATATCA ACTTCTGCCA TTAAAAGTAA TGCCAATGAG
     4501 CGTTTTGTAT TTAATAATCT TTTAGCAAAC CCGTATTCCA CGATTAAATA AATCTCATTA
     4561 GCTATACTAT CAAAAACAAT TTTGCGTATT ATATCCGTAC TTATGTTATA AGGTATATTA
     4621 CCATATATTT TATAGGATTG GTTTTTAGGA AATTTAAACT GCAATATATC CTTGTTTAAA
     4681 ACTTGGAAAT TATCGTGATC AACAAGTTTA TTTTCTGTAG TTTTGCATAA TTTATGGTCT
     4741 ATTTCAATGG CAGTTACGAA ATTACACCTC TTTACTAATT CAAGGGTAAA ATGGCCTTTT
     4801 CCTGAGCCGA TTTCAAAGAT ATTATCATGT TCATTTAATC TTATGTTTGT CATAATCTTG
     4861 TCGATATTAT GCTTAGAAGT AATAAAGTTT TGACTGTGTT TTATATTTTT CTCGTTCATT
     4921 TATAACCCTC TTTAATTTGG TTATATGAAT TTTGCTTATT AACGATTCAT TATAACCACT
     4981 TATTTTTTGT TTGGTTGATA ATGAACTGTG CTGATTACAA AAATACTAAA AATGCCCATA
     5041 TTTTTTCCTC CTTATAAAAT TAGTATAATT ATAGCACGAC CTCTGATAAA TATGAACATG
     5101 ATGAGTGATC GTTAAATTTA TACTGCAATC GGATGCGATT ATTGAATAAA AGATATGAGA
     5161 GATTTATCTA ATTTCTTTTT TCTTGTAAAA AAAGAAAGTT CTTAAAGGTT TTATAGTTTT
     5221 GGTCGTAGAG CACACGGTTT AACGACTTAA TTACGAAGTA AATAAGTCTA GTGTGTTAGA
     5281 CTTTATGAAA TCTATATACG TTTATATATA TTTATTATCC GGAGGTGTAG CATGTCTCAT
     5341 TCAATTTTGA GGGTTGCCAG AGTTAAAGGA TCGGGTCACG CGTAGGACGC GTCGAGTAGG
     5401 GTAATGTAAC TACCAGTATC CACCGCGCAn nnnnnnnnnn nnnnnnnnnG TTCCGCAGCC
     5461 ACACGCCGTG TGAAGCTGGA GATGTGTATA AGAGACAGCT CGGTACCAAA TTCCAGAAAA
     5521 GAGGCCTCCC GAAAGGGGGG CCTTTTTTCG TTTTGGTCCT GGCAATGGAC AGGTTCTTCT
     5581 TTTCGGGAAT TTGGCAATTC ATTAAGCAAA ATGTATACCA TTAGAATTAT TTTGTGCTAT
     5641 CATGTAGAAT GGTAGTTTCG AAGGTGAATA GAATATACCT ATAAATCCTT CCTTTATTTT
     5701 ATATAGAAGC TAGTATTTTA GTTGGACTAA AGAGACAGTT CTGTATATAC ATACTTTTTG
     5761 CCAGTTCAAA GACCAAAAAA AGTTTTAGAA TCCGTTCATG ATTAATCGGC GTAAATTTGG
     5821 AGTTACATAC GAGCAAAGTA TCCATCTTTA AGTAAAGATT AAGCAGACGC AAATGAATGT
     5881 GATTCGGTAT CATGAAGGAT TAATAATATT TTACTAGTAT TAAAATGAAA ATAAGTAGCA
     5941 ATATAAGCGT AAAACATTAT TGTGATTTTT TAAAAGAAAA TGTCGAAAAA AGAAGGGTTT
     6001 TTGAATATAA TCTCGAAATT AGGTAATATG GCGAGAAATG AGTAGGAAAT GGTGATTGA
//
