# Supplementary material for: A genetic platform for a biocementation bacterium
Source: bioRxiv preprint, doi:10.64898/2025.12.05.692644, version 1 (2025-12-06)
Supplement: Plasmid Sequences [file 692644_file03.zip › Sporosarcina Plasmid Vectors/Transposon plasmids/pGLU_484.gb]

LOCUS       pGLU_484                5716 bp ds-DNA     circular     11-JUL-2025
DEFINITION  .
FEATURES             Location/Qualifiers
     CDS             1..1431
                     /label="Tn5.002"
                     /ApEinfo_revcolor="#ffef86"
                     /ApEinfo_fwdcolor="#ffef86"
     prokaryote t... 1436..1616
                     /label="TAmarelleT9"
                     /ApEinfo_revcolor="#f58a5e"
                     /ApEinfo_fwdcolor="#f58a5e"
     miscellaneous   1617..1862
                     /label="oriT"
                     /ApEinfo_revcolor="#84b0dc"
                     /ApEinfo_fwdcolor="#84b0dc"
     miscellaneous   complement(1871..1910)
                     /label="UNS1"
                     /ApEinfo_revcolor="#9eafd2"
                     /ApEinfo_fwdcolor="#9eafd2"
     prokaryote t... complement(1911..1940)
                     /label="L2U5H11"
                     /ApEinfo_revcolor="#f8d3a9"
                     /ApEinfo_fwdcolor="#f8d3a9"
     primer_bind     complement(1993..2009)
                     /label="M13 fwd"
                     /ApEinfo_revcolor="#d59687"
                     /ApEinfo_fwdcolor="#d59687"
     primer_bind     complement(1993..2010)
                     /label="M13-fwd"
                     /ApEinfo_revcolor="#85dae9"
                     /ApEinfo_fwdcolor="#85dae9"
     promoter        2123..2227
                     /label="Pamp"
                     /ApEinfo_revcolor="#faac61"
                     /ApEinfo_fwdcolor="#faac61"
     CDS             2228..3088
                     /label="AmpR"
                     /ApEinfo_revcolor="#f58a5e"
                     /ApEinfo_fwdcolor="#f58a5e"
     misc_recomb     3189..3209
                     /label="attB1"
                     /ApEinfo_revcolor="#c7b0e3"
                     /ApEinfo_fwdcolor="#c7b0e3"
     misc_feature    3189..3209
                     /label="Gateway recomb1"
                     /ApEinfo_revcolor="#f58a5e"
                     /ApEinfo_fwdcolor="#f58a5e"
     ORI             complement(3345..3733)
                     /label="R6K ORI"
                     /ApEinfo_revcolor="#f58a5e"
                     /ApEinfo_fwdcolor="#f58a5e"
     primer_bind     3923..3939
                     /label="M13 rev"
                     /ApEinfo_revcolor="#c7b0e3"
                     /ApEinfo_fwdcolor="#c7b0e3"
     primer_bind     3923..3943
                     /label="M13-rev"
                     /ApEinfo_revcolor="#85dae9"
                     /ApEinfo_fwdcolor="#85dae9"
     prokaryote p... complement(3996..4027)
                     /label="L2U8H11"
                     /ApEinfo_revcolor="#75c6a9"
                     /ApEinfo_fwdcolor="#75c6a9"
     miscellaneous   complement(4028..4067)
                     /label="UNSX"
                     /ApEinfo_revcolor="#9eafd2"
                     /ApEinfo_fwdcolor="#9eafd2"
     miscellaneous   4076..4094
                     /label="Tn5_LE"
                     /ApEinfo_revcolor="#faac61"
                     /ApEinfo_fwdcolor="#faac61"
     miscellaneous   complement(4076..4094)
                     /label="Tn5_RE"
                     /ApEinfo_revcolor="#faac61"
                     /ApEinfo_fwdcolor="#faac61"
     prokaryote t... complement(4095..4180)
                     /label="TermC"
                     /ApEinfo_revcolor="#f8d3a9"
                     /ApEinfo_fwdcolor="#f8d3a9"
     misc_feature    complement(4185..4919)
                     /label="ermC"
                     /ApEinfo_revcolor="#faac61"
                     /ApEinfo_fwdcolor="#faac61"
     prokaryote p... complement(4921..5372)
                     /label="PermC"
                     /ApEinfo_revcolor="#faac61"
                     /ApEinfo_fwdcolor="#faac61"
     RBS             complement(5042..5052)
                     /label="bsRBS"
                     /ApEinfo_revcolor="#b7e6d7"
                     /ApEinfo_fwdcolor="#b7e6d7"
     primer          complement(5373..5390)
                     /label="JL.0061"
                     /note="sequence: ACATACCGACCCACCCTCATGCGTCCTACGCGTGACCC"
                     /ApEinfo_revcolor="#85dae9"
                     /ApEinfo_fwdcolor="#85dae9"
     Primer site     5373..5402
                     /label="F-skpp-asm-15-mer-2x"
                     /ApEinfo_revcolor="#f58a5e"
                     /ApEinfo_fwdcolor="#f58a5e"
     misc_feature    5373..5402
                     /label="F primer binding"
                     /ApEinfo_revcolor="#d6b295"
                     /ApEinfo_fwdcolor="#d6b295"
     Barcode         5407..5426
                     /label=">skpp-7-F sk20mer-15228"
                     /ApEinfo_revcolor="#faac61"
                     /ApEinfo_fwdcolor="#faac61"
     Barcode         5407..5426
                     /label="BC.0007"
                     /ApEinfo_revcolor="#c6c9d1"
                     /ApEinfo_fwdcolor="#c6c9d1"
     Primer site     5450..5479
                     /label="R-skpp-asm-15-mer-2x"
                     /ApEinfo_revcolor="#f58a5e"
                     /ApEinfo_fwdcolor="#f58a5e"
     misc_feature    complement(5450..5479)
                     /label="R primer binding"
                     /ApEinfo_revcolor="#d6b295"
                     /ApEinfo_fwdcolor="#d6b295"
     primer          5462..5479
                     /label="JL.0062"
                     /note="sequence: TCGCNNNNNNNNNNNNNNNNNNNNCGGAAGTGCTCCACCTGTGACGATCACGCCGTGTGAAGCTGG"
                     /ApEinfo_revcolor="#85dae9"
                     /ApEinfo_fwdcolor="#85dae9"
     miscellaneous   5480..5498
                     /label="Tn5_RE"
                     /ApEinfo_revcolor="#faac61"
                     /ApEinfo_fwdcolor="#faac61"
     miscellaneous   complement(5480..5498)
                     /label="Tn5_LE"
                     /ApEinfo_revcolor="#faac61"
                     /ApEinfo_fwdcolor="#faac61"
     terminator      5499..5559
                     /label="L3S2P21"
                     /ApEinfo_revcolor="#c6c9d1"
                     /ApEinfo_fwdcolor="#c6c9d1"
     Promoter        5560..5716
                     /label="p05190"
                     /ApEinfo_revcolor="#b1ff67"
                     /ApEinfo_fwdcolor="#b1ff67"
ORIGIN
        1 ATGATTACAT CAGCATTACA TCGTGCAGCA GATTGGGCAA AATCAGTTTT TTCATCAGCA
       61 GCATTAGGTG ATCCACGTCG TACAGCACGT TTAGTTAATG TTGCAGCACA ATTAGCAAAA
      121 TATTCAGGTA AATCAATTAC AATTTCATCA GAAGGTTCAA AAGCAATGCA AGAAGGTGCA
      181 TATCGTTTTA TTCGTAATCC AAATGTTTCA GCAGAAGCAA TTCGTAAAGC AGGTGCAATG
      241 CAAACAGTTA AATTAGCACA AGAATTTCCA GAATTATTAG CAATTGAAGA TACAACATCA
      301 TTATCATATC GTCATCAAGT TGCAGAAGAA TTAGGTAAAT TAGGTTCAAT TCAAGATAAA
      361 TCACGTGGTT GGTGGGTTCA TTCAGTTTTA TTATTAGAAG CAACAACATT TCGTACAGTT
      421 GGTTTATTAC ATCAAGAATG GTGGATGCGT CCAGATGATC CAGCAGATGC AGATGAAAAA
      481 GAATCAGGTA AATGGTTAGC AGCAGCAGCA ACATCACGTT TACGTATGGG TTCAATGATG
      541 TCAAATGTTA TTGCAGTTTG TGATCGTGAA GCAGATATTC ATGCATATTT ACAAGATAAA
      601 TTAGCACATA ATGAACGTTT TGTTGTTCGT TCAAAACATC CACGTAAAGA TGTTGAATCA
      661 GGTTTATATT TATATGATCA TTTAAAAAAT CAACCAGAAT TAGGTGGTTA TCAAATTTCA
      721 ATTCCACAAA AAGGTGTTGT TGATAAACGT GGTAAACGTA AAAATCGTCC AGCACGTAAA
      781 GCATCATTAT CATTACGTTC AGGTCGTATT ACATTAAAAC AAGGTAATAT TACATTAAAT
      841 GCAGTTTTAG CAGAAGAAAT TAATCCACCA AAAGGTGAAA CACCATTAAA ATGGTTATTA
      901 TTAACATCAG AACCAGTTGA ATCATTAGCA CAAGCATTAC GTGTTATTGA TATTTATACA
      961 CATCGTTGGC GTATTGAAGA ATTTCATAAA GCATGGAAAA CAGGTGCAGG TGCAGAACGT
     1021 CAACGTATGG AAGAACCAGA TAATTTAGAA CGTATGGTTT CAATTTTATC ATTTGTTGCA
     1081 GTTCGTTTAT TACAATTACG TGAATCATTT ACACCACCAC AAGCATTACG TGCACAAGGT
     1141 TTATTAAAAG AAGCAGAACA TGTTGAATCA CAATCAGCAG AAACAGTTTT AACACCAGAT
     1201 GAATGTCAAT TATTAGGTTA TTTAGATAAA GGTAAACGTA AACGTAAAGA AAAAGCAGGT
     1261 TCATTACAAT GGGCATATAT GGCAATTGCA CGTTTAGGTG GTTTTATGGA TTCAAAACGT
     1321 ACAGGTATTG CATCATGGGG TGCATTATGG GAAGGTTGGG AAGCATTACA ATCAAAATTA
     1381 GATGGTTTTT TAGCAGCAAA AGATTTAATG GCACAAGGTA TTAAAATTTA AGCTTGGAAT
     1441 CTCCTTCTCG CCTCTTTCGC TGAACACGAA AGCGAATCCG TTCAGCACAC ACTTTACGAT
     1501 ATGGCGCAAA AAGTCCTCGG CTGCGTGCCG GAAGTGAAAG ACATCCACCT CACCATGCCC
     1561 AACAAGCATT GCCTGCTCGT GGACCTGTCC CGCTTCGGTC AGGACAATCC CAACGACTTT
     1621 TCCGCTGCAT AACCCTGCTT CGGGGTCATT ATAGCGATTT TTTCGGTATA TCCATCCTTT
     1681 TTCGCACGAT ATACAGGATT TTGCCAAAGG GTTCGTGTAG ACTTTCCTTG GTGTATCCAA
     1741 CGGCGTCAGC CGGGCAGGAT AGGTGAAGTA GGCCCACCCG CGAGCGGGTG TTCCTTCTTC
     1801 ACTGTCCCTT ATTCGCACCT GGCGGTGCTC AACGGGAATC CTGCTCTGCG AGGCTGGCCG
     1861 TACTCCTTCG GAGACGAGAC GAGACAGCCT GAGAATGGAT GCGAGTAATG ATACAACAAT
     1921 AGCGTGCTGT TCGCACGCTA AGGTCAGGCG GAATGGCACT TCCTTATTCC AGATGCGTGC
     1981 GGATTATGCA TGACTGGCCG TCGTTTTACA ACGTCGTGAC TGGGAAAACC CTGGCGCTTG
     2041 TGGTGGATCA CAGTTATTGG AGACTTCCTT GGCCGTACGA TGGGTTTTGT TTCAGGTATC
     2101 TGGCACTTTT CGGGGAAATG TGCGCGGAAC CCCTATTTGT TTATTTTTCT AAATACATTC
     2161 AAATATGTAT CCGCTCATGA GACAATAACC CTGATAAATG CTTCAATAAT ATTGAAAAAG
     2221 GAAGAGTATG AGTATTCAAC ATTTCCGTGT CGCCCTTATT CCCTTTTTTG CGGCATTTTG
     2281 CCTTCCTGTT TTTGCTCACC CAGAAACGCT GGTGAAAGTA AAAGATGCTG AAGATCAGTT
     2341 GGGTGCACGA GTGGGTTACA TCGAACTGGA TCTCAACAGC GGTAAGATCC TTGAGAGTTT
     2401 TCGCCCCGAA GAACGTTTTC CAATGATGAG CACTTTTAAA GTTCTGCTAT GTGGCGCGGT
     2461 ATTATCCCGT ATTGACGCCG GGCAAGAGCA ACTCGGTCGC CGCATACACT ATTCTCAGAA
     2521 TGACTTGGTT GAGTACTCAC CAGTCACAGA AAAGCATCTT ACGGATGGCA TGACAGTAAG
     2581 AGAATTATGC AGTGCTGCCA TAACCATGAG TGATAACACT GCGGCCAACT TACTTCTGAC
     2641 AACGATCGGA GGACCGAAGG AGCTAACCGC TTTTTTGCAC AACATGGGGG ATCATGTAAC
     2701 TCGCCTTGAT CGTTGGGAAC CGGAGCTGAA TGAAGCCATA CCAAACGACG AGCGTGACAC
     2761 CACGATGCCT GTAGCAATGG CAACAACGTT GCGCAAACTA TTAACTGGCG AACTACTTAC
     2821 TCTAGCTTCC CGGCAACAAT TAATAGACTG GATGGAGGCG GATAAAGTTG CAGGACCACT
     2881 TCTGCGCTCG GCCCTTCCGG CTGGCTGGTT TATTGCTGAT AAATCTGGAG CCGGTGAGCG
     2941 TGGCTCTCGC GGTATCATTG CAGCACTGGG GCCAGATGGT AAGCCCTCCC GTATCGTAGT
     3001 TATCTACACG ACGGGGAGTC AGGCAACTAT GGATGAACGA AATAGACAGA TCGCTGAGAT
     3061 AGGTGCCTCA CTGATTAAGC ATTGGTAACT GTCAGACCAA GTTTACTCAT ATATACTTTA
     3121 GATTGATTTA AAACTTCATT TTTAATTTAA AAGGATCTAG GTGAAGATCC TTGAATTGCC
     3181 ATTATCAACA AGTTTGTACA AAAAAGCAGG CTCCGAATTG GTATCACGAG GACGATTTGA
     3241 AGCCCCCTAC CCATTTACGC TGACTTGACG GGACGGCGGC TTTGTTGAAT AGAGCGTCAG
     3301 ACCCCGTAGA AAAGATCAAA GGATCTTCGG CCGGCCGGCG CGCCGATCTG AAGATCAGCA
     3361 GTTCAACCTG TTGATAGTAC GTACTAAGCT CTCATGTTTC ACGTACTAAG CTCTCATGTT
     3421 TAACGTACTA AGCTCTCATG TTTAACGAAC TAAACCCTCA TGGCTAACGT ACTAAGCTCT
     3481 CATGGCTAAC GTACTAAGCT CTCATGTTTC ACGTACTAAG CTCTCATGTT TGAACAATAA
     3541 AATTAATATA AATCAGCAAC TTAAATAGCC TCTAAGGTTT TAAGTTTTAT AAGAAAAAAA
     3601 AGAATATATA AGGCTTTTAA AGCCTTTAAG GTTTAACGGT TGTGGACAAC AAGCCAGGGA
     3661 TGTAACGCAC TGAGAAGCCC TTAGAGCCTC TCAAAGCAAT TTTGAGTGAC ACAGGAACAC
     3721 TTAACGGCTG ACATGGGGCG CGCCCAGCTG TAACGCCAGC AACGCGGCCT TTTTACGGTT
     3781 CCTGGCCTTT TGCTGGCCTT TTGCTCACAT GTTCTTTCCA GCGACATATG CCATACGCCG
     3841 AACTGAACTC CACCTAATGT CTTGGAGATT GTCGGATAGC GCGGAATAGG ATTGTGCCCT
     3901 CTGAGCGGAT AACAATTTCA CACAGGAAAC AGCTATGACC ATGACACATG CATCCACCAT
     3961 CGCAGACTTA TCATCACTGA GCCTCCACCT AGCCTATACA ACAATAGCGT GCGTGGTTAG
     4021 CACGCTAGGT GGAAGGGCTC GGAGTTGTGG TAATCTATGT ATCCTGGGGT TAGCGCTGTC
     4081 TCTTATACAC ATCTGCCGAC TGCGCAAAAG ACATAATCGA TTCACAAAAA ATAGGCACAC
     4141 GAAAAACAAG TTAAGGGATG CAGTTTATGC ATCCCTTAAC AAGCTTACTT ATTAAATAAT
     4201 TTATAGCTAT TGAAAAGAGA TAAGAATTGT TCAAAGCTAA TATTGTTTAA ATCGTCAATT
     4261 CCTGCATGTT TTAAGGAATT GTTAAATTGA TTTTTTGTAA ATATTTTCTT GTATTCTTTG
     4321 TTAACCCATT TCATAACGAA ATAATTATAC TTTTGTTTAT CTTTGTGTGA TATTCTTGAT
     4381 TTTTTTCTAC TTAATCTGAT AAGTGAGCTA TTCACTTTAG GTTTAGGATG AAAATATTCT
     4441 CTTGGAACCA TACTTAATAT AGAAATATCA ACTTCTGCCA TTAAAAGTAA TGCCAATGAG
     4501 CGTTTTGTAT TTAATAATCT TTTAGCAAAC CCGTATTCCA CGATTAAATA AATCTCATTA
     4561 GCTATACTAT CAAAAACAAT TTTGCGTATT ATATCCGTAC TTATGTTATA AGGTATATTA
     4621 CCATATATTT TATAGGATTG GTTTTTAGGA AATTTAAACT GCAATATATC CTTGTTTAAA
     4681 ACTTGGAAAT TATCGTGATC AACAAGTTTA TTTTCTGTAG TTTTGCATAA TTTATGGTCT
     4741 ATTTCAATGG CAGTTACGAA ATTACACCTC TTTACTAATT CAAGGGTAAA ATGGCCTTTT
     4801 CCTGAGCCGA TTTCAAAGAT ATTATCATGT TCATTTAATC TTATGTTTGT CATAATCTTG
     4861 TCGATATTAT GCTTAGAAGT AATAAAGTTT TGACTGTGTT TTATATTTTT CTCGTTCATT
     4921 TATAACCCTC TTTAATTTGG TTATATGAAT TTTGCTTATT AACGATTCAT TATAACCACT
     4981 TATTTTTTGT TTGGTTGATA ATGAACTGTG CTGATTACAA AAATACTAAA AATGCCCATA
     5041 TTTTTTCCTC CTTATAAAAT TAGTATAATT ATAGCACGAC CTCTGATAAA TATGAACATG
     5101 ATGAGTGATC GTTAAATTTA TACTGCAATC GGATGCGATT ATTGAATAAA AGATATGAGA
     5161 GATTTATCTA ATTTCTTTTT TCTTGTAAAA AAAGAAAGTT CTTAAAGGTT TTATAGTTTT
     5221 GGTCGTAGAG CACACGGTTT AACGACTTAA TTACGAAGTA AATAAGTCTA GTGTGTTAGA
     5281 CTTTATGAAA TCTATATACG TTTATATATA TTTATTATCC GGAGGTGTAG CATGTCTCAT
     5341 TCAATTTTGA GGGTTGCCAG AGTTAAAGGA TCGGGTCACG CGTAGGACGC GTCGAGTAGG
     5401 GTAATGGTAC ATGAAACGAT GGACGGGCAn nnnnnnnnnn nnnnnnnnnG TTCCGCAGCC
     5461 ACACGCCGTG TGAAGCTGGA GATGTGTATA AGAGACAGCT CGGTACCAAA TTCCAGAAAA
     5521 GAGGCCTCCC GAAAGGGGGG CCTTTTTTCG TTTTGGTCCG AGGGATTGCA CTTTTCATAC
     5581 CATCATTGAG CCGGACTTTC CGGCTTTTTT CTATTTCAAC GATAAATTGG ATTATCTAGC
     5641 CAATCCCCGG GTTTTCTTTA AATCCATTGG AATTTTGATA TAATGAATAA AACATGACTT
     5701 TATAGTGAGG TACATA
//
