# Supplementary material for: A genetic platform for a biocementation bacterium
Source: bioRxiv preprint, doi:10.64898/2025.12.05.692644, version 1 (2025-12-06)
Supplement: Plasmid Sequences [file 692644_file03.zip › Sporosarcina Plasmid Vectors/Transposon plasmids/pGLU_477.gb]

LOCUS       pGLU_477                5810 bp ds-DNA     circular     30-APR-2025
DEFINITION  .
FEATURES             Location/Qualifiers
     CDS             1..1431
                     /label="Tn5_TnpA"
                     /ApEinfo_revcolor="#f58a5e"
                     /ApEinfo_fwdcolor="#f58a5e"
     prokaryote t... 1436..1616
                     /label="TAmarelleT9"
                     /ApEinfo_revcolor="#f58a5e"
                     /ApEinfo_fwdcolor="#f58a5e"
     miscellaneous   1617..1862
                     /label="oriT"
                     /ApEinfo_revcolor="#84b0dc"
                     /ApEinfo_fwdcolor="#84b0dc"
     miscellaneous   complement(1871..1910)
                     /label="UNS1"
                     /ApEinfo_revcolor="#9eafd2"
                     /ApEinfo_fwdcolor="#9eafd2"
     prokaryote t... complement(1911..1940)
                     /label="L2U5H11"
                     /ApEinfo_revcolor="#f8d3a9"
                     /ApEinfo_fwdcolor="#f8d3a9"
     primer_bind     complement(1993..2009)
                     /label="M13 fwd"
                     /ApEinfo_revcolor="#d59687"
                     /ApEinfo_fwdcolor="#d59687"
     primer_bind     complement(1993..2010)
                     /label="M13-fwd"
                     /ApEinfo_revcolor="#85dae9"
                     /ApEinfo_fwdcolor="#85dae9"
     promoter        2123..2227
                     /label="Pamp"
                     /ApEinfo_revcolor="#faac61"
                     /ApEinfo_fwdcolor="#faac61"
     CDS             2228..3088
                     /label="AmpR"
                     /ApEinfo_revcolor="#f58a5e"
                     /ApEinfo_fwdcolor="#f58a5e"
     misc_feature    3189..3209
                     /label="Gateway recomb1"
                     /ApEinfo_revcolor="#f58a5e"
                     /ApEinfo_fwdcolor="#f58a5e"
     misc_recomb     3189..3209
                     /label="attB1"
                     /ApEinfo_revcolor="#c7b0e3"
                     /ApEinfo_fwdcolor="#c7b0e3"
     ORI             complement(3345..3733)
                     /label="R6K ORI"
                     /ApEinfo_revcolor="#f58a5e"
                     /ApEinfo_fwdcolor="#f58a5e"
     primer_bind     3923..3939
                     /label="M13 rev"
                     /ApEinfo_revcolor="#c7b0e3"
                     /ApEinfo_fwdcolor="#c7b0e3"
     primer_bind     3923..3943
                     /label="M13-rev"
                     /ApEinfo_revcolor="#85dae9"
                     /ApEinfo_fwdcolor="#85dae9"
     prokaryote p... complement(3996..4027)
                     /label="L2U8H11"
                     /ApEinfo_revcolor="#75c6a9"
                     /ApEinfo_fwdcolor="#75c6a9"
     miscellaneous   complement(4028..4067)
                     /label="UNSX"
                     /ApEinfo_revcolor="#9eafd2"
                     /ApEinfo_fwdcolor="#9eafd2"
     miscellaneous   4076..4094
                     /label="Tn5_LE"
                     /ApEinfo_revcolor="#faac61"
                     /ApEinfo_fwdcolor="#faac61"
     miscellaneous   complement(4076..4094)
                     /label="Tn5_RE"
                     /ApEinfo_revcolor="#faac61"
                     /ApEinfo_fwdcolor="#faac61"
     prokaryote t... complement(4095..4180)
                     /label="TermC"
                     /ApEinfo_revcolor="#f8d3a9"
                     /ApEinfo_fwdcolor="#f8d3a9"
     misc_feature    complement(4185..4919)
                     /label="ermC"
                     /ApEinfo_revcolor="#faac61"
                     /ApEinfo_fwdcolor="#faac61"
     prokaryote p... complement(4921..5372)
                     /label="PermC"
                     /ApEinfo_revcolor="#faac61"
                     /ApEinfo_fwdcolor="#faac61"
     RBS             complement(5042..5052)
                     /label="bsRBS"
                     /ApEinfo_revcolor="#b7e6d7"
                     /ApEinfo_fwdcolor="#b7e6d7"
     Primer site     5373..5402
                     /label="F-skpp-asm-15-mer-2x"
                     /ApEinfo_revcolor="#f58a5e"
                     /ApEinfo_fwdcolor="#f58a5e"
     misc_feature    5373..5402
                     /label="F primer binding"
                     /ApEinfo_revcolor="#d6b295"
                     /ApEinfo_fwdcolor="#d6b295"
     Barcode         5407..5426
                     /label=">skpp-6-F sk20mer-46145"
                     /ApEinfo_revcolor="#faac61"
                     /ApEinfo_fwdcolor="#faac61"
     Barcode         5407..5426
                     /label="BC.0006"
                     /ApEinfo_revcolor="#c6c9d1"
                     /ApEinfo_fwdcolor="#c6c9d1"
     Primer site     5450..5479
                     /label="R-skpp-asm-15-mer-2x"
                     /ApEinfo_revcolor="#f58a5e"
                     /ApEinfo_fwdcolor="#f58a5e"
     misc_feature    complement(5450..5479)
                     /label="R primer binding"
                     /ApEinfo_revcolor="#d6b295"
                     /ApEinfo_fwdcolor="#d6b295"
     miscellaneous   5480..5498
                     /label="Tn5_RE"
                     /ApEinfo_revcolor="#faac61"
                     /ApEinfo_fwdcolor="#faac61"
     miscellaneous   complement(5480..5498)
                     /label="Tn5_LE"
                     /ApEinfo_revcolor="#faac61"
                     /ApEinfo_fwdcolor="#faac61"
     terminator      5499..5559
                     /label="L3S2P21"
                     /ApEinfo_revcolor="#c6c9d1"
                     /ApEinfo_fwdcolor="#c6c9d1"
     Promoter        5560..5708
                     /label="p16320"
                     /ApEinfo_revcolor="#b1ff67"
                     /ApEinfo_fwdcolor="#b1ff67"
     misc_feature    5709..5783
                     /label="RiboJ"
                     /ApEinfo_revcolor="#c7b0e3"
                     /ApEinfo_fwdcolor="#c7b0e3"
     RBS             5793..5804
                     /label="strong bacterial ribosome binding site (Elowitz and Leibler, 2000)"
                     /ApEinfo_revcolor="#d6b295"
                     /ApEinfo_fwdcolor="#d6b295"
ORIGIN
        1 ATGATTACCA GTGCACTGCA TCGTGCGGCG GATTGGGCGA AAAGCGTGTT TTCTAGTGCT
       61 GCGCTGGGTG ATCCGCGTCG TACCGCGCGT CTGGTGAATG TTGCGGCGCA ACTGGCCAAA
      121 TATAGCGGCA AAAGCATTAC CATTAGCAGC GAAGGCAGCA AAGCCATGCA GGAAGGCGCG
      181 TATCGTTTTA TTCGTAATCC GAACGTGAGC GCGGAAGCGA TTCGTAAAGC GGGTGCCATG
      241 CAGACCGTGA AACTGGCCCA GGAATTTCCG GAACTGCTGG CAATTGAAGA TACCACCTCT
      301 CTGAGCTATC GTCATCAGGT GGCGGAAGAA CTGGGCAAAC TGGGTAGCAT TCAGGATAAA
      361 AGCCGTGGTT GGTGGGTGCA TAGCGTGCTG CTGCTGGAAG CGACCACCTT TCGTACCGTG
      421 GGCCTGCTGC ATCAAGAATG GTGGATGCGT CCGGATGATC CGGCGGATGC GGATGAAAAA
      481 GAAAGCGGCA AATGGCTGGC CGCTGCTGCA ACTTCGCGTC TGAGAATGGG CAGCATGATG
      541 AGCAACGTGA TTGCGGTGTG CGATCGTGAA GCGGATATTC ATGCGTATCT GCAAGATAAA
      601 CTGGCCCATA ACGAACGTTT TGTGGTGCGT AGCAAACATC CGCGTAAAGA TGTGGAAAGC
      661 GGCCTGTATC TGTATGATCA CCTGAAAAAC CAGCCGGAAC TGGGCGGCTA TCAGATTAGC
      721 ATTCCGCAGA AAGGCGTGGT GGATAAACGT GGCAAACGTA AAAACCGTCC GGCGCGTAAA
      781 GCGAGCCTGA GCCTGCGTAG CGGCCGTATT ACCCTGAAAC AGGGCAACAT TACCCTGAAC
      841 GCGGTGCTGG CCGAAGAAAT TAATCCGCCG AAAGGCGAAA CCCCGCTGAA ATGGCTGCTG
      901 CTGACCAGCG AGCCGGTGGA AAGTCTGGCC CAAGCGCTGC GTGTGATTGA TATTTATACC
      961 CATCGTTGGC GCATTGAAGA ATTTCACAAA GCGTGGAAAA CGGGTGCGGG TGCGGAACGT
     1021 CAGCGTATGG AAGAACCGGA TAACCTGGAA CGTATGGTGA GCATTCTGAG CTTTGTGGCG
     1081 GTGCGTCTGC TGCAACTGCG TGAATCTTTT ACTCCGCCGC AAGCACTGCG TGCGCAGGGC
     1141 CTGCTGAAAG AAGCGGAACA CGTTGAAAGC CAGAGCGCGG AAACCGTGCT GACCCCGGAT
     1201 GAATGCCAAC TGCTGGGCTA TCTGGATAAA GGCAAACGCA AACGCAAAGA AAAAGCGGGC
     1261 AGCCTGCAAT GGGCGTATAT GGCGATTGCG CGTCTGGGCG GCTTTATGGA TAGCAAACGT
     1321 ACCGGCATTG CGAGCTGGGG TGCGCTGTGG GAAGGTTGGG AAGCGCTGCA AAGCAAACTG
     1381 GATGGCTTTC TGGCCGCGAA AGACCTGATG GCGCAGGGCA TTAAAATCTA AGCTTGGAAT
     1441 CTCCTTCTCG CCTCTTTCGC TGAACACGAA AGCGAATCCG TTCAGCACAC ACTTTACGAT
     1501 ATGGCGCAAA AAGTCCTCGG CTGCGTGCCG GAAGTGAAAG ACATCCACCT CACCATGCCC
     1561 AACAAGCATT GCCTGCTCGT GGACCTGTCC CGCTTCGGTC AGGACAATCC CAACGACTTT
     1621 TCCGCTGCAT AACCCTGCTT CGGGGTCATT ATAGCGATTT TTTCGGTATA TCCATCCTTT
     1681 TTCGCACGAT ATACAGGATT TTGCCAAAGG GTTCGTGTAG ACTTTCCTTG GTGTATCCAA
     1741 CGGCGTCAGC CGGGCAGGAT AGGTGAAGTA GGCCCACCCG CGAGCGGGTG TTCCTTCTTC
     1801 ACTGTCCCTT ATTCGCACCT GGCGGTGCTC AACGGGAATC CTGCTCTGCG AGGCTGGCCG
     1861 TACTCCTTCG GAGACGAGAC GAGACAGCCT GAGAATGGAT GCGAGTAATG ATACAACAAT
     1921 AGCGTGCTGT TCGCACGCTA AGGTCAGGCG GAATGGCACT TCCTTATTCC AGATGCGTGC
     1981 GGATTATGCA TGACTGGCCG TCGTTTTACA ACGTCGTGAC TGGGAAAACC CTGGCGCTTG
     2041 TGGTGGATCA CAGTTATTGG AGACTTCCTT GGCCGTACGA TGGGTTTTGT TTCAGGTATC
     2101 TGGCACTTTT CGGGGAAATG TGCGCGGAAC CCCTATTTGT TTATTTTTCT AAATACATTC
     2161 AAATATGTAT CCGCTCATGA GACAATAACC CTGATAAATG CTTCAATAAT ATTGAAAAAG
     2221 GAAGAGTATG AGTATTCAAC ATTTCCGTGT CGCCCTTATT CCCTTTTTTG CGGCATTTTG
     2281 CCTTCCTGTT TTTGCTCACC CAGAAACGCT GGTGAAAGTA AAAGATGCTG AAGATCAGTT
     2341 GGGTGCACGA GTGGGTTACA TCGAACTGGA TCTCAACAGC GGTAAGATCC TTGAGAGTTT
     2401 TCGCCCCGAA GAACGTTTTC CAATGATGAG CACTTTTAAA GTTCTGCTAT GTGGCGCGGT
     2461 ATTATCCCGT ATTGACGCCG GGCAAGAGCA ACTCGGTCGC CGCATACACT ATTCTCAGAA
     2521 TGACTTGGTT GAGTACTCAC CAGTCACAGA AAAGCATCTT ACGGATGGCA TGACAGTAAG
     2581 AGAATTATGC AGTGCTGCCA TAACCATGAG TGATAACACT GCGGCCAACT TACTTCTGAC
     2641 AACGATCGGA GGACCGAAGG AGCTAACCGC TTTTTTGCAC AACATGGGGG ATCATGTAAC
     2701 TCGCCTTGAT CGTTGGGAAC CGGAGCTGAA TGAAGCCATA CCAAACGACG AGCGTGACAC
     2761 CACGATGCCT GTAGCAATGG CAACAACGTT GCGCAAACTA TTAACTGGCG AACTACTTAC
     2821 TCTAGCTTCC CGGCAACAAT TAATAGACTG GATGGAGGCG GATAAAGTTG CAGGACCACT
     2881 TCTGCGCTCG GCCCTTCCGG CTGGCTGGTT TATTGCTGAT AAATCTGGAG CCGGTGAGCG
     2941 TGGCTCTCGC GGTATCATTG CAGCACTGGG GCCAGATGGT AAGCCCTCCC GTATCGTAGT
     3001 TATCTACACG ACGGGGAGTC AGGCAACTAT GGATGAACGA AATAGACAGA TCGCTGAGAT
     3061 AGGTGCCTCA CTGATTAAGC ATTGGTAACT GTCAGACCAA GTTTACTCAT ATATACTTTA
     3121 GATTGATTTA AAACTTCATT TTTAATTTAA AAGGATCTAG GTGAAGATCC TTGAATTGCC
     3181 ATTATCAACA AGTTTGTACA AAAAAGCAGG CTCCGAATTG GTATCACGAG GACGATTTGA
     3241 AGCCCCCTAC CCATTTACGC TGACTTGACG GGACGGCGGC TTTGTTGAAT AGAGCGTCAG
     3301 ACCCCGTAGA AAAGATCAAA GGATCTTCGG CCGGCCGGCG CGCCGATCTG AAGATCAGCA
     3361 GTTCAACCTG TTGATAGTAC GTACTAAGCT CTCATGTTTC ACGTACTAAG CTCTCATGTT
     3421 TAACGTACTA AGCTCTCATG TTTAACGAAC TAAACCCTCA TGGCTAACGT ACTAAGCTCT
     3481 CATGGCTAAC GTACTAAGCT CTCATGTTTC ACGTACTAAG CTCTCATGTT TGAACAATAA
     3541 AATTAATATA AATCAGCAAC TTAAATAGCC TCTAAGGTTT TAAGTTTTAT AAGAAAAAAA
     3601 AGAATATATA AGGCTTTTAA AGCCTTTAAG GTTTAACGGT TGTGGACAAC AAGCCAGGGA
     3661 TGTAACGCAC TGAGAAGCCC TTAGAGCCTC TCAAAGCAAT TTTGAGTGAC ACAGGAACAC
     3721 TTAACGGCTG ACATGGGGCG CGCCCAGCTG TAACGCCAGC AACGCGGCCT TTTTACGGTT
     3781 CCTGGCCTTT TGCTGGCCTT TTGCTCACAT GTTCTTTCCA GCGACATATG CCATACGCCG
     3841 AACTGAACTC CACCTAATGT CTTGGAGATT GTCGGATAGC GCGGAATAGG ATTGTGCCCT
     3901 CTGAGCGGAT AACAATTTCA CACAGGAAAC AGCTATGACC ATGACACATG CATCCACCAT
     3961 CGCAGACTTA TCATCACTGA GCCTCCACCT AGCCTATACA ACAATAGCGT GCGTGGTTAG
     4021 CACGCTAGGT GGAAGGGCTC GGAGTTGTGG TAATCTATGT ATCCTGGGGT TAGCGCTGTC
     4081 TCTTATACAC ATCTGCCGAC TGCGCAAAAG ACATAATCGA TTCACAAAAA ATAGGCACAC
     4141 GAAAAACAAG TTAAGGGATG CAGTTTATGC ATCCCTTAAC AAGCTTACTT ATTAAATAAT
     4201 TTATAGCTAT TGAAAAGAGA TAAGAATTGT TCAAAGCTAA TATTGTTTAA ATCGTCAATT
     4261 CCTGCATGTT TTAAGGAATT GTTAAATTGA TTTTTTGTAA ATATTTTCTT GTATTCTTTG
     4321 TTAACCCATT TCATAACGAA ATAATTATAC TTTTGTTTAT CTTTGTGTGA TATTCTTGAT
     4381 TTTTTTCTAC TTAATCTGAT AAGTGAGCTA TTCACTTTAG GTTTAGGATG AAAATATTCT
     4441 CTTGGAACCA TACTTAATAT AGAAATATCA ACTTCTGCCA TTAAAAGTAA TGCCAATGAG
     4501 CGTTTTGTAT TTAATAATCT TTTAGCAAAC CCGTATTCCA CGATTAAATA AATCTCATTA
     4561 GCTATACTAT CAAAAACAAT TTTGCGTATT ATATCCGTAC TTATGTTATA AGGTATATTA
     4621 CCATATATTT TATAGGATTG GTTTTTAGGA AATTTAAACT GCAATATATC CTTGTTTAAA
     4681 ACTTGGAAAT TATCGTGATC AACAAGTTTA TTTTCTGTAG TTTTGCATAA TTTATGGTCT
     4741 ATTTCAATGG CAGTTACGAA ATTACACCTC TTTACTAATT CAAGGGTAAA ATGGCCTTTT
     4801 CCTGAGCCGA TTTCAAAGAT ATTATCATGT TCATTTAATC TTATGTTTGT CATAATCTTG
     4861 TCGATATTAT GCTTAGAAGT AATAAAGTTT TGACTGTGTT TTATATTTTT CTCGTTCATT
     4921 TATAACCCTC TTTAATTTGG TTATATGAAT TTTGCTTATT AACGATTCAT TATAACCACT
     4981 TATTTTTTGT TTGGTTGATA ATGAACTGTG CTGATTACAA AAATACTAAA AATGCCCATA
     5041 TTTTTTCCTC CTTATAAAAT TAGTATAATT ATAGCACGAC CTCTGATAAA TATGAACATG
     5101 ATGAGTGATC GTTAAATTTA TACTGCAATC GGATGCGATT ATTGAATAAA AGATATGAGA
     5161 GATTTATCTA ATTTCTTTTT TCTTGTAAAA AAAGAAAGTT CTTAAAGGTT TTATAGTTTT
     5221 GGTCGTAGAG CACACGGTTT AACGACTTAA TTACGAAGTA AATAAGTCTA GTGTGTTAGA
     5281 CTTTATGAAA TCTATATACG TTTATATATA TTTATTATCC GGAGGTGTAG CATGTCTCAT
     5341 TCAATTTTGA GGGTTGCCAG AGTTAAAGGA TCGGGTCACG CGTAGGACGC GTCGAGTAGG
     5401 GTAATGCATG TTTAGGAACG CTACCGGCAn nnnnnnnnnn nnnnnnnnnG TTCCGCAGCC
     5461 ACACGCCGTG TGAAGCTGGA GATGTGTATA AGAGACAGCT CGGTACCAAA TTCCAGAAAA
     5521 GAGGCCTCCC GAAAGGGGGG CCTTTTTTCG TTTTGGTCCT AGGACAATTA CCTGCCTAGT
     5581 CAGGGGATTT GAACGAGTGC AATTGCCTGC TTAGTCAGGT AATTTGGATG GAAAAATTCA
     5641 GCAAGGGTAC AACTTGCATA ATCGGACCTA TCAAAGAATA GGCAAAAAAC ATTTAGGAGG
     5701 AAATCATAAG CTGTCACCGG ATGTGCTTTC CGGTCTGATG AGTCCGTGAG GACGAAACAG
     5761 CCTCTACAAA TAATTTTGTT TAAGAATTCA TTAAAGAGGA GAAAGGTACC
//
