# Supplementary material for: A genetic platform for a biocementation bacterium
Source: bioRxiv preprint, doi:10.64898/2025.12.05.692644, version 1 (2025-12-06)
Supplement: Plasmid Sequences [file 692644_file03.zip › Sporosarcina Plasmid Vectors/Transposon plasmids/pGLU_426.gb]

LOCUS       pGLU_426                5621 bp ds-DNA     circular     29-MAY-2025
DEFINITION  .
FEATURES             Location/Qualifiers
     prokaryote p... complement(352..803)
                     /label="PermC"
                     /ApEinfo_revcolor="#faac61"
                     /ApEinfo_fwdcolor="#faac61"
     RBS             complement(473..483)
                     /label="bsRBS"
                     /ApEinfo_revcolor="#b7e6d7"
                     /ApEinfo_fwdcolor="#b7e6d7"
     Primer site     804..833
                     /label="F-skpp-asm-15-mer-2x"
                     /ApEinfo_revcolor="#f58a5e"
                     /ApEinfo_fwdcolor="#f58a5e"
     misc_feature    804..833
                     /label="F primer binding"
                     /ApEinfo_revcolor="#d6b295"
                     /ApEinfo_fwdcolor="#d6b295"
     Barcode         838..857
                     /label="BC.0001"
                     /ApEinfo_revcolor="#c6c9d1"
                     /ApEinfo_fwdcolor="#c6c9d1"
     Barcode         838..857
                     /label=">skpp-1-F sk20mer-10787"
                     /ApEinfo_revcolor="#faac61"
                     /ApEinfo_fwdcolor="#faac61"
     Primer site     881..910
                     /label="R-skpp-asm-15-mer-2x"
                     /ApEinfo_revcolor="#f58a5e"
                     /ApEinfo_fwdcolor="#f58a5e"
     misc_feature    complement(881..910)
                     /label="R primer binding"
                     /ApEinfo_revcolor="#d6b295"
                     /ApEinfo_fwdcolor="#d6b295"
     miscellaneous   911..940
                     /label="Himar_RE"
                     /ApEinfo_revcolor="#faac61"
                     /ApEinfo_fwdcolor="#faac61"
     miscellaneous   complement(911..940)
                     /label="Himar_LE"
                     /ApEinfo_revcolor="#faac61"
                     /ApEinfo_fwdcolor="#faac61"
     terminator      941..1001
                     /label="L3S2P21"
                     /ApEinfo_revcolor="#c6c9d1"
                     /ApEinfo_fwdcolor="#c6c9d1"
     Promoter        1002..1425
                     /label="p19296"
                     /ApEinfo_revcolor="#b1ff67"
                     /ApEinfo_fwdcolor="#b1ff67"
     CDS             1426..2472
                     /label="Himar_Tnp"
                     /ApEinfo_revcolor="#f58a5e"
                     /ApEinfo_fwdcolor="#f58a5e"
     prokaryote t... 2477..2657
                     /label="TAmarelleT9"
                     /ApEinfo_revcolor="#f58a5e"
                     /ApEinfo_fwdcolor="#f58a5e"
     miscellaneous   2658..2903
                     /label="oriT"
                     /ApEinfo_revcolor="#84b0dc"
                     /ApEinfo_fwdcolor="#84b0dc"
     miscellaneous   complement(2912..2951)
                     /label="UNS1"
                     /ApEinfo_revcolor="#9eafd2"
                     /ApEinfo_fwdcolor="#9eafd2"
     prokaryote t... complement(2952..2981)
                     /label="L2U5H11"
                     /ApEinfo_revcolor="#f8d3a9"
                     /ApEinfo_fwdcolor="#f8d3a9"
     primer_bind     complement(3034..3050)
                     /label="M13 fwd"
                     /ApEinfo_revcolor="#d59687"
                     /ApEinfo_fwdcolor="#d59687"
     primer_bind     complement(3034..3051)
                     /label="M13-fwd"
                     /ApEinfo_revcolor="#85dae9"
                     /ApEinfo_fwdcolor="#85dae9"
     promoter        3164..3268
                     /label="Pamp"
                     /ApEinfo_revcolor="#faac61"
                     /ApEinfo_fwdcolor="#faac61"
     CDS             3269..4129
                     /label="AmpR"
                     /ApEinfo_revcolor="#f58a5e"
                     /ApEinfo_fwdcolor="#f58a5e"
     misc_recomb     4230..4250
                     /label="attB1"
                     /ApEinfo_revcolor="#c7b0e3"
                     /ApEinfo_fwdcolor="#c7b0e3"
     misc_feature    4230..4250
                     /label="Gateway recomb1"
                     /ApEinfo_revcolor="#f58a5e"
                     /ApEinfo_fwdcolor="#f58a5e"
     ORI             complement(4386..4774)
                     /label="R6K ORI"
                     /ApEinfo_revcolor="#f58a5e"
                     /ApEinfo_fwdcolor="#f58a5e"
     primer_bind     4964..4980
                     /label="M13 rev"
                     /ApEinfo_revcolor="#c7b0e3"
                     /ApEinfo_fwdcolor="#c7b0e3"
     primer_bind     4964..4984
                     /label="M13-rev"
                     /ApEinfo_revcolor="#85dae9"
                     /ApEinfo_fwdcolor="#85dae9"
     prokaryote p... complement(5037..5068)
                     /label="L2U8H11"
                     /ApEinfo_revcolor="#75c6a9"
                     /ApEinfo_fwdcolor="#75c6a9"
     miscellaneous   complement(5069..5108)
                     /label="UNSX"
                     /ApEinfo_revcolor="#9eafd2"
                     /ApEinfo_fwdcolor="#9eafd2"
     miscellaneous   5117..5146
                     /label="Himar_LE"
                     /ApEinfo_revcolor="#faac61"
                     /ApEinfo_fwdcolor="#faac61"
     miscellaneous   complement(5117..5146)
                     /label="Himar_RE"
                     /ApEinfo_revcolor="#faac61"
                     /ApEinfo_fwdcolor="#faac61"
     prokaryote t... complement(5147..5232)
                     /label="TermC"
                     /ApEinfo_revcolor="#f8d3a9"
                     /ApEinfo_fwdcolor="#f8d3a9"
ORIGIN
        1 TCAAAAACAA TTTTGCGTAT TATATCCGTA CTTATGTTAT AAGGTATATT ACCATATATT
       61 TTATAGGATT GGTTTTTAGG AAATTTAAAC TGCAATATAT CCTTGTTTAA AACTTGGAAA
      121 TTATCGTGAT CAACAAGTTT ATTTTCTGTA GTTTTGCATA ATTTATGGTC TATTTCAATG
      181 GCAGTTACGA AATTACACCT CTTTACTAAT TCAAGGGTAA AATGGCCTTT TCCTGAGCCG
      241 ATTTCAAAGA TATTATCATG TTCATTTAAT CTTATGTTTG TCATAATCTT GTCGATATTA
      301 TGCTTAGAAG TAATAAAGTT TTGACTGTGT TTTATATTTT TCTCGTTCAT TTATAACCCT
      361 CTTTAATTTG GTTATATGAA TTTTGCTTAT TAACGATTCA TTATAACCAC TTATTTTTTG
      421 TTTGGTTGAT AATGAACTGT GCTGATTACA AAAATACTAA AAATGCCCAT ATTTTTTCCT
      481 CCTTATAAAA TTAGTATAAT TATAGCACGA CCTCTGATAA ATATGAACAT GATGAGTGAT
      541 CGTTAAATTT ATACTGCAAT CGGATGCGAT TATTGAATAA AAGATATGAG AGATTTATCT
      601 AATTTCTTTT TTCTTGTAAA AAAAGAAAGT TCTTAAAGGT TTTATAGTTT TGGTCGTAGA
      661 GCACACGGTT TAACGACTTA ATTACGAAGT AAATAAGTCT AGTGTGTTAG ACTTTATGAA
      721 ATCTATATAC GTTTATATAT ATTTATTATC CGGAGGTGTA GCATGTCTCA TTCAATTTTG
      781 AGGGTTGCCA GAGTTAAAGG ATCGGGTCAC GCGTAGGACG CGTCGAGTAG GGTAATGATA
      841 TAGATGCCGT CCTAGCGGCA nnnnnnnnnn nnnnnnnnnn GTTCCGCAGC CACACGCCGT
      901 GTGAAGCTGG TAGACCGGGG ACTTATCATC CAACCTGTTA CTCGGTACCA AATTCCAGAA
      961 AAGAGGCCTC CCGAAAGGGG GGCCTTTTTT CGTTTTGGTC CTTTGAATAA AAAAACTTGA
     1021 AAGAAACTGA CCATGCATTC CCCTCCTAAA GCTTTATTTT GGGAGGGAAA GCGGTCTTTT
     1081 TTGTTTTATT ATTTTGTCCA TGTGGTCTGA TGAAGAATAA AGTAGTGGAA ATAGGACTGC
     1141 CAGGCAAAAA GAAACATAAC ATATCTTGTC TTTTCAAAAC CTTGGTTTTT GCATCTTCTT
     1201 CTTGAAAAGC TTATGATAGA GAGAAGGGGC ATTTTTCAAA ATATTAATTT GTTTTGTGAA
     1261 GATGTCTTTG TTAAGATTAA AAACAGCACA GTTATCGATC GTACTTTATC ATAGAATAAA
     1321 CTTATAATGG CAATGGGATT TTTGTTTACT TAGGAAATAC TTTTCTTTTA AGTGAGTCTT
     1381 ATTTACTAAA GACACTAAAG TCCCGATTTG AAAGGAGCTT TACATATGGA AAAAAAGGAA
     1441 TTTCGTGTTT TGATAAAATA CTGTTTTCTG AAGGGAAAAA ATACAGTGGA AGCAAAAACT
     1501 TGGCTTGATA ATGAGTTTCC GGACTCTGCC CCAGGGAAAT CAACAATAAT TGATTGGTAT
     1561 GCAAAATTCA AGCGTGGTGA AATGAGCACG GAGGACGGTG AACGCAGTGG ACGCCCGAAA
     1621 GAGGTGGTTA CCGACGAAAA CATCAAAAAA ATCCACAAAA TGATTTTGAA TGACCGTAAA
     1681 ATGAAGTTGA TCGAGATAGC AGAGGCCTTA AAGATATCAA AGGAACGTGT TGGTCATATC
     1741 ATTCATCAAT ATTTGGATAT GCGGAAGCTC TGTGCGAAAT GGGTGCCGCG CGAGCTCACA
     1801 TTTGACCAAA AACAACGACG TGTTGATGAT TCTAAGCGGT GTTTGCAGCT GTTAACTCGT
     1861 AATACACCCG AGTTTTTCCG TCGATATGTG ACAATGGATG AAACATGGCT CCATCACTAC
     1921 ACTCCTGAGT CCAATCGACA GTCGGCTGAG TGGACAGCGA CCGGTGAACC GTCTCCGAAG
     1981 CGTGGAAAGA CTCAAAAGTC CGCTGGCAAA GTAATGGCCT CTGTTTTTTG GGATGCGCAT
     2041 GGAATAATTT TTATCGATTA TCTTGAGAAG GGAAAAACCA TCAACAGTGA CTATTATATG
     2101 GCGTTATTGG AGCGTTTGAA GGTCGAAATC GCGGCAAAAC GGCCCCACAT GAAGAAGAAA
     2161 AAAGTGTTGT TCCACCAAGA CAACGCACCG TGCCACAAGT CATTGAGAAC GATGGCAAAA
     2221 ATTCATGAAT TGGGCTTCGA ATTGCTTCCC CACCCGCCGT ATTCTCCAGA TCTGGCCCCC
     2281 AGCGACTTTT TCTTGTTCTC AGACCTCAAA AGGATGCTCG CAGGGAAAAA ATTTGGCTGC
     2341 AATGAAGAGG TGATCGCCGA AACTGAGGCC TATTTTGAGG CAAAACCGAA GGAGTACTAC
     2401 CAAAATGGTA TCAAAAAATT GGAAGGTCGT TATAATCGTT GTATCGCTCT TGAAGGGAAC
     2461 TATGTTGAAT AAGCTTGGAA TCTCCTTCTC GCCTCTTTCG CTGAACACGA AAGCGAATCC
     2521 GTTCAGCACA CACTTTACGA TATGGCGCAA AAAGTCCTCG GCTGCGTGCC GGAAGTGAAA
     2581 GACATCCACC TCACCATGCC CAACAAGCAT TGCCTGCTCG TGGACCTGTC CCGCTTCGGT
     2641 CAGGACAATC CCAACGACTT TTCCGCTGCA TAACCCTGCT TCGGGGTCAT TATAGCGATT
     2701 TTTTCGGTAT ATCCATCCTT TTTCGCACGA TATACAGGAT TTTGCCAAAG GGTTCGTGTA
     2761 GACTTTCCTT GGTGTATCCA ACGGCGTCAG CCGGGCAGGA TAGGTGAAGT AGGCCCACCC
     2821 GCGAGCGGGT GTTCCTTCTT CACTGTCCCT TATTCGCACC TGGCGGTGCT CAACGGGAAT
     2881 CCTGCTCTGC GAGGCTGGCC GTACTCCTTC GGAGACGAGA CGAGACAGCC TGAGAATGGA
     2941 TGCGAGTAAT GATACAACAA TAGCGTGCTG TTCGCACGCT AAGGTCAGGC GGAATGGCAC
     3001 TTCCTTATTC CAGATGCGTG CGGATTATGC ATGACTGGCC GTCGTTTTAC AACGTCGTGA
     3061 CTGGGAAAAC CCTGGCGCTT GTGGTGGATC ACAGTTATTG GAGACTTCCT TGGCCGTACG
     3121 ATGGGTTTTG TTTCAGGTAT CTGGCACTTT TCGGGGAAAT GTGCGCGGAA CCCCTATTTG
     3181 TTTATTTTTC TAAATACATT CAAATATGTA TCCGCTCATG AGACAATAAC CCTGATAAAT
     3241 GCTTCAATAA TATTGAAAAA GGAAGAGTAT GAGTATTCAA CATTTCCGTG TCGCCCTTAT
     3301 TCCCTTTTTT GCGGCATTTT GCCTTCCTGT TTTTGCTCAC CCAGAAACGC TGGTGAAAGT
     3361 AAAAGATGCT GAAGATCAGT TGGGTGCACG AGTGGGTTAC ATCGAACTGG ATCTCAACAG
     3421 CGGTAAGATC CTTGAGAGTT TTCGCCCCGA AGAACGTTTT CCAATGATGA GCACTTTTAA
     3481 AGTTCTGCTA TGTGGCGCGG TATTATCCCG TATTGACGCC GGGCAAGAGC AACTCGGTCG
     3541 CCGCATACAC TATTCTCAGA ATGACTTGGT TGAGTACTCA CCAGTCACAG AAAAGCATCT
     3601 TACGGATGGC ATGACAGTAA GAGAATTATG CAGTGCTGCC ATAACCATGA GTGATAACAC
     3661 TGCGGCCAAC TTACTTCTGA CAACGATCGG AGGACCGAAG GAGCTAACCG CTTTTTTGCA
     3721 CAACATGGGG GATCATGTAA CTCGCCTTGA TCGTTGGGAA CCGGAGCTGA ATGAAGCCAT
     3781 ACCAAACGAC GAGCGTGACA CCACGATGCC TGTAGCAATG GCAACAACGT TGCGCAAACT
     3841 ATTAACTGGC GAACTACTTA CTCTAGCTTC CCGGCAACAA TTAATAGACT GGATGGAGGC
     3901 GGATAAAGTT GCAGGACCAC TTCTGCGCTC GGCCCTTCCG GCTGGCTGGT TTATTGCTGA
     3961 TAAATCTGGA GCCGGTGAGC GTGGCTCTCG CGGTATCATT GCAGCACTGG GGCCAGATGG
     4021 TAAGCCCTCC CGTATCGTAG TTATCTACAC GACGGGGAGT CAGGCAACTA TGGATGAACG
     4081 AAATAGACAG ATCGCTGAGA TAGGTGCCTC ACTGATTAAG CATTGGTAAC TGTCAGACCA
     4141 AGTTTACTCA TATATACTTT AGATTGATTT AAAACTTCAT TTTTAATTTA AAAGGATCTA
     4201 GGTGAAGATC CTTGAATTGC CATTATCAAC AAGTTTGTAC AAAAAAGCAG GCTCCGAATT
     4261 GGTATCACGA GGACGATTTG AAGCCCCCTA CCCATTTACG CTGACTTGAC GGGACGGCGG
     4321 CTTTGTTGAA TAGAGCGTCA GACCCCGTAG AAAAGATCAA AGGATCTTCG GCCGGCCGGC
     4381 GCGCCGATCT GAAGATCAGC AGTTCAACCT GTTGATAGTA CGTACTAAGC TCTCATGTTT
     4441 CACGTACTAA GCTCTCATGT TTAACGTACT AAGCTCTCAT GTTTAACGAA CTAAACCCTC
     4501 ATGGCTAACG TACTAAGCTC TCATGGCTAA CGTACTAAGC TCTCATGTTT CACGTACTAA
     4561 GCTCTCATGT TTGAACAATA AAATTAATAT AAATCAGCAA CTTAAATAGC CTCTAAGGTT
     4621 TTAAGTTTTA TAAGAAAAAA AAGAATATAT AAGGCTTTTA AAGCCTTTAA GGTTTAACGG
     4681 TTGTGGACAA CAAGCCAGGG ATGTAACGCA CTGAGAAGCC CTTAGAGCCT CTCAAAGCAA
     4741 TTTTGAGTGA CACAGGAACA CTTAACGGCT GACATGGGGC GCGCCCAGCT GTAACGCCAG
     4801 CAACGCGGCC TTTTTACGGT TCCTGGCCTT TTGCTGGCCT TTTGCTCACA TGTTCTTTCC
     4861 AGCGACATAT GCCATACGCC GAACTGAACT CCACCTAATG TCTTGGAGAT TGTCGGATAG
     4921 CGCGGAATAG GATTGTGCCC TCTGAGCGGA TAACAATTTC ACACAGGAAA CAGCTATGAC
     4981 CATGACACAT GCATCCACCA TCGCAGACTT ATCATCACTG AGCCTCCACC TAGCCTATAC
     5041 AACAATAGCG TGCGTGGTTA GCACGCTAGG TGGAAGGGCT CGGAGTTGTG GTAATCTATG
     5101 TATCCTGGGG TTAGCGTAAC AGGTTGGATG ATAAGTCCCC GGTCTAGCCG ACTGCGCAAA
     5161 AGACATAATC GATTCACAAA AAATAGGCAC ACGAAAAACA AGTTAAGGGA TGCAGTTTAT
     5221 GCATCCCTTA ACAAGCTTAC TTATTAAATA ATTTATAGCT ATTGAAAAGA GATAAGAATT
     5281 GTTCAAAGCT AATATTGTTT AAATCGTCAA TTCCTGCATG TTTTAAGGAA TTGTTAAATT
     5341 GATTTTTTGT AAATATTTTC TTGTATTCTT TGTTAACCCA TTTCATAACG AAATAATTAT
     5401 ACTTTTGTTT ATCTTTGTGT GATATTCTTG ATTTTTTTCT ACTTAATCTG ATAAGTGAGC
     5461 TATTCACTTT AGGTTTAGGA TGAAAATATT CTCTTGGAAC CATACTTAAT ATAGAAATAT
     5521 CAACTTCTGC CATTAAAAGT AATGCCAATG AGCGTTTTGT ATTTAATAAT CTTTTAGCAA
     5581 ACCCGTATTC CACGATTAAA TAAATCTCAT TAGCTATACT A
//
