# Supplementary material for: A genetic platform for a biocementation bacterium
Source: bioRxiv preprint, doi:10.64898/2025.12.05.692644, version 1 (2025-12-06)
Supplement: Plasmid Sequences [file 692644_file03.zip › Sporosarcina Plasmid Vectors/Transposon plasmids/pGLU_443.gb]

LOCUS       pGLU_443                5334 bp ds-DNA     circular     28-MAY-2025
DEFINITION  .
FEATURES             Location/Qualifiers
     prokaryote p... complement(352..803)
                     /label="PermC"
                     /ApEinfo_revcolor="#faac61"
                     /ApEinfo_fwdcolor="#faac61"
     RBS             complement(473..483)
                     /label="bsRBS"
                     /ApEinfo_revcolor="#b7e6d7"
                     /ApEinfo_fwdcolor="#b7e6d7"
     Primer site     804..833
                     /label="F-skpp-asm-15-mer-2x"
                     /ApEinfo_revcolor="#f58a5e"
                     /ApEinfo_fwdcolor="#f58a5e"
     misc_feature    804..833
                     /label="F primer binding"
                     /ApEinfo_revcolor="#d6b295"
                     /ApEinfo_fwdcolor="#d6b295"
     Barcode         838..857
                     /label="BC.0003"
                     /ApEinfo_revcolor="#c6c9d1"
                     /ApEinfo_fwdcolor="#c6c9d1"
     Barcode         838..857
                     /label=">skpp-3-F sk20mer-83381"
                     /ApEinfo_revcolor="#faac61"
                     /ApEinfo_fwdcolor="#faac61"
     Primer site     881..910
                     /label="R-skpp-asm-15-mer-2x"
                     /ApEinfo_revcolor="#f58a5e"
                     /ApEinfo_fwdcolor="#f58a5e"
     misc_feature    complement(881..910)
                     /label="R primer binding"
                     /ApEinfo_revcolor="#d6b295"
                     /ApEinfo_fwdcolor="#d6b295"
     miscellaneous   911..940
                     /label="Himar_RE"
                     /ApEinfo_revcolor="#faac61"
                     /ApEinfo_fwdcolor="#faac61"
     miscellaneous   complement(911..940)
                     /label="Himar_LE"
                     /ApEinfo_revcolor="#faac61"
                     /ApEinfo_fwdcolor="#faac61"
     terminator      941..1001
                     /label="L3S2P21"
                     /ApEinfo_revcolor="#c6c9d1"
                     /ApEinfo_fwdcolor="#c6c9d1"
     Promoter        1002..1138
                     /label="p01193"
                     /ApEinfo_revcolor="#b1ff67"
                     /ApEinfo_fwdcolor="#b1ff67"
     CDS             1139..2185
                     /label="Himar.004"
                     /ApEinfo_revcolor="#ffef86"
                     /ApEinfo_fwdcolor="#ffef86"
     prokaryote t... 2190..2370
                     /label="TAmarelleT9"
                     /ApEinfo_revcolor="#f58a5e"
                     /ApEinfo_fwdcolor="#f58a5e"
     miscellaneous   2371..2616
                     /label="oriT"
                     /ApEinfo_revcolor="#84b0dc"
                     /ApEinfo_fwdcolor="#84b0dc"
     miscellaneous   complement(2625..2664)
                     /label="UNS1"
                     /ApEinfo_revcolor="#9eafd2"
                     /ApEinfo_fwdcolor="#9eafd2"
     prokaryote t... complement(2665..2694)
                     /label="L2U5H11"
                     /ApEinfo_revcolor="#f8d3a9"
                     /ApEinfo_fwdcolor="#f8d3a9"
     primer_bind     complement(2747..2763)
                     /label="M13 fwd"
                     /ApEinfo_revcolor="#d59687"
                     /ApEinfo_fwdcolor="#d59687"
     primer_bind     complement(2747..2764)
                     /label="M13-fwd"
                     /ApEinfo_revcolor="#85dae9"
                     /ApEinfo_fwdcolor="#85dae9"
     promoter        2877..2981
                     /label="Pamp"
                     /ApEinfo_revcolor="#faac61"
                     /ApEinfo_fwdcolor="#faac61"
     CDS             2982..3842
                     /label="AmpR"
                     /ApEinfo_revcolor="#f58a5e"
                     /ApEinfo_fwdcolor="#f58a5e"
     misc_feature    3943..3963
                     /label="Gateway recomb1"
                     /ApEinfo_revcolor="#f58a5e"
                     /ApEinfo_fwdcolor="#f58a5e"
     misc_recomb     3943..3963
                     /label="attB1"
                     /ApEinfo_revcolor="#c7b0e3"
                     /ApEinfo_fwdcolor="#c7b0e3"
     ORI             complement(4099..4487)
                     /label="R6K ORI"
                     /ApEinfo_revcolor="#f58a5e"
                     /ApEinfo_fwdcolor="#f58a5e"
     primer_bind     4677..4693
                     /label="M13 rev"
                     /ApEinfo_revcolor="#c7b0e3"
                     /ApEinfo_fwdcolor="#c7b0e3"
     primer_bind     4677..4697
                     /label="M13-rev"
                     /ApEinfo_revcolor="#85dae9"
                     /ApEinfo_fwdcolor="#85dae9"
     prokaryote p... complement(4750..4781)
                     /label="L2U8H11"
                     /ApEinfo_revcolor="#75c6a9"
                     /ApEinfo_fwdcolor="#75c6a9"
     miscellaneous   complement(4782..4821)
                     /label="UNSX"
                     /ApEinfo_revcolor="#9eafd2"
                     /ApEinfo_fwdcolor="#9eafd2"
     miscellaneous   4830..4859
                     /label="Himar_LE"
                     /ApEinfo_revcolor="#faac61"
                     /ApEinfo_fwdcolor="#faac61"
     miscellaneous   complement(4830..4859)
                     /label="Himar_RE"
                     /ApEinfo_revcolor="#faac61"
                     /ApEinfo_fwdcolor="#faac61"
     prokaryote t... complement(4860..4945)
                     /label="TermC"
                     /ApEinfo_revcolor="#f8d3a9"
                     /ApEinfo_fwdcolor="#f8d3a9"
ORIGIN
        1 TCAAAAACAA TTTTGCGTAT TATATCCGTA CTTATGTTAT AAGGTATATT ACCATATATT
       61 TTATAGGATT GGTTTTTAGG AAATTTAAAC TGCAATATAT CCTTGTTTAA AACTTGGAAA
      121 TTATCGTGAT CAACAAGTTT ATTTTCTGTA GTTTTGCATA ATTTATGGTC TATTTCAATG
      181 GCAGTTACGA AATTACACCT CTTTACTAAT TCAAGGGTAA AATGGCCTTT TCCTGAGCCG
      241 ATTTCAAAGA TATTATCATG TTCATTTAAT CTTATGTTTG TCATAATCTT GTCGATATTA
      301 TGCTTAGAAG TAATAAAGTT TTGACTGTGT TTTATATTTT TCTCGTTCAT TTATAACCCT
      361 CTTTAATTTG GTTATATGAA TTTTGCTTAT TAACGATTCA TTATAACCAC TTATTTTTTG
      421 TTTGGTTGAT AATGAACTGT GCTGATTACA AAAATACTAA AAATGCCCAT ATTTTTTCCT
      481 CCTTATAAAA TTAGTATAAT TATAGCACGA CCTCTGATAA ATATGAACAT GATGAGTGAT
      541 CGTTAAATTT ATACTGCAAT CGGATGCGAT TATTGAATAA AAGATATGAG AGATTTATCT
      601 AATTTCTTTT TTCTTGTAAA AAAAGAAAGT TCTTAAAGGT TTTATAGTTT TGGTCGTAGA
      661 GCACACGGTT TAACGACTTA ATTACGAAGT AAATAAGTCT AGTGTGTTAG ACTTTATGAA
      721 ATCTATATAC GTTTATATAT ATTTATTATC CGGAGGTGTA GCATGTCTCA TTCAATTTTG
      781 AGGGTTGCCA GAGTTAAAGG ATCGGGTCAC GCGTAGGACG CGTCGAGTAG GGTAATGTTG
      841 GTCATGTGCT TTTCGTTGCA nnnnnnnnnn nnnnnnnnnn GTTCCGCAGC CACACGCCGT
      901 GTGAAGCTGG TAGACCGGGG ACTTATCATC CAACCTGTTA CTCGGTACCA AATTCCAGAA
      961 AAGAGGCCTC CCGAAAGGGG GGCCTTTTTT CGTTTTGGTC CTAATGGCTT TTACTCCATT
     1021 TGATTGAGAA ACACAATTTT TGTCAAAGAT AAATTGTATG ATAGAAATTC GCTAATGCGA
     1081 AAATCGATTT CAATATGGAA CGGCCAGTAT ATACGACGTT TCGAAGGAGG GTAAACGAAT
     1141 GGAAAAAAAG GAATTTCGTG TATTAATCAA ATACTGTTTT TTGAAGGGCA AAAATACGGT
     1201 AGAAGCGAAA ACTTGGCTAG ATAATGAGTT TCCCGACTCG GCACCTGGGA AATCTACGAT
     1261 CATCGATTGG TATGCGAAAT TCAAGCGTGG TGAAATGTCG ACCGAGGACG GTGAAAGATC
     1321 TGGCAGACCC AAAGAGGTAG TAACGGACGA AAACATCAAA AAAATCCACA AAATGATCTT
     1381 AAATGACCGT AAAATGAAGT TAATCGAGAT CGCGGAGGCA CTTAAGATCT CTAAGGAACG
     1441 TGTAGGTCAT ATCATCCATC AATATTTAGA TATGAGGAAG CTCTGTGCCA AATGGGTACC
     1501 CAGAGAGCTC ACGTTTGACC AAAAACAACG CCGTGTAGAT GATTCGAAGA GGTGTTTACA
     1561 GTTGCTTACT CGTAATACGC CTGAGTTTTT CCGTCGCTAT GTAACGATGG ATGAAACGTG
     1621 GCTCCATCAC TACACTCCGG AGTCTAATCG CCAGTCGGCG GAGTGGACGG CCACGGGTGA
     1681 ACCCTCGCCC AAGCGTGGCA AGACTCAAAA GTCTGCGGGT AAAGTGATGG CATCGGTATT
     1741 TTGGGATGCC CATGGCATCA TCTTTATCGA TTATCTAGAG AAGGGCAAAA CGATCAACTC
     1801 TGACTATTAT ATGGCCCTTT TAGAGCGTTT AAAGGTCGAA ATCGCCGCGA AAAGGCCTCA
     1861 CATGAAGAAG AAAAAAGTAT TATTCCACCA AGACAACGCG CCCTGCCACA AGTCTTTACG
     1921 AACCATGGCG AAAATCCATG AATTAGGTTT CGAATTACTA CCTCACCCCC CCTATTCGCC
     1981 TGATTTGGCA CCTTCGGACT TTTTCTTATT CTCTGACCTC AAACGGATGC TCGCGGGGAA
     2041 AAAATTTGGT TGCAATGAAG AGGTAATCGC AGAAACTGAG GCATATTTTG AGGCGAAACC
     2101 CAAGGAGTAC TACCAAAATG GTATCAAAAA ATTAGAAGGT CGTTATAATC GTTGTATCGC
     2161 GCTAGAAGGG AACTATGTAG AATAAGCTTG GAATCTCCTT CTCGCCTCTT TCGCTGAACA
     2221 CGAAAGCGAA TCCGTTCAGC ACACACTTTA CGATATGGCG CAAAAAGTCC TCGGCTGCGT
     2281 GCCGGAAGTG AAAGACATCC ACCTCACCAT GCCCAACAAG CATTGCCTGC TCGTGGACCT
     2341 GTCCCGCTTC GGTCAGGACA ATCCCAACGA CTTTTCCGCT GCATAACCCT GCTTCGGGGT
     2401 CATTATAGCG ATTTTTTCGG TATATCCATC CTTTTTCGCA CGATATACAG GATTTTGCCA
     2461 AAGGGTTCGT GTAGACTTTC CTTGGTGTAT CCAACGGCGT CAGCCGGGCA GGATAGGTGA
     2521 AGTAGGCCCA CCCGCGAGCG GGTGTTCCTT CTTCACTGTC CCTTATTCGC ACCTGGCGGT
     2581 GCTCAACGGG AATCCTGCTC TGCGAGGCTG GCCGTACTCC TTCGGAGACG AGACGAGACA
     2641 GCCTGAGAAT GGATGCGAGT AATGATACAA CAATAGCGTG CTGTTCGCAC GCTAAGGTCA
     2701 GGCGGAATGG CACTTCCTTA TTCCAGATGC GTGCGGATTA TGCATGACTG GCCGTCGTTT
     2761 TACAACGTCG TGACTGGGAA AACCCTGGCG CTTGTGGTGG ATCACAGTTA TTGGAGACTT
     2821 CCTTGGCCGT ACGATGGGTT TTGTTTCAGG TATCTGGCAC TTTTCGGGGA AATGTGCGCG
     2881 GAACCCCTAT TTGTTTATTT TTCTAAATAC ATTCAAATAT GTATCCGCTC ATGAGACAAT
     2941 AACCCTGATA AATGCTTCAA TAATATTGAA AAAGGAAGAG TATGAGTATT CAACATTTCC
     3001 GTGTCGCCCT TATTCCCTTT TTTGCGGCAT TTTGCCTTCC TGTTTTTGCT CACCCAGAAA
     3061 CGCTGGTGAA AGTAAAAGAT GCTGAAGATC AGTTGGGTGC ACGAGTGGGT TACATCGAAC
     3121 TGGATCTCAA CAGCGGTAAG ATCCTTGAGA GTTTTCGCCC CGAAGAACGT TTTCCAATGA
     3181 TGAGCACTTT TAAAGTTCTG CTATGTGGCG CGGTATTATC CCGTATTGAC GCCGGGCAAG
     3241 AGCAACTCGG TCGCCGCATA CACTATTCTC AGAATGACTT GGTTGAGTAC TCACCAGTCA
     3301 CAGAAAAGCA TCTTACGGAT GGCATGACAG TAAGAGAATT ATGCAGTGCT GCCATAACCA
     3361 TGAGTGATAA CACTGCGGCC AACTTACTTC TGACAACGAT CGGAGGACCG AAGGAGCTAA
     3421 CCGCTTTTTT GCACAACATG GGGGATCATG TAACTCGCCT TGATCGTTGG GAACCGGAGC
     3481 TGAATGAAGC CATACCAAAC GACGAGCGTG ACACCACGAT GCCTGTAGCA ATGGCAACAA
     3541 CGTTGCGCAA ACTATTAACT GGCGAACTAC TTACTCTAGC TTCCCGGCAA CAATTAATAG
     3601 ACTGGATGGA GGCGGATAAA GTTGCAGGAC CACTTCTGCG CTCGGCCCTT CCGGCTGGCT
     3661 GGTTTATTGC TGATAAATCT GGAGCCGGTG AGCGTGGCTC TCGCGGTATC ATTGCAGCAC
     3721 TGGGGCCAGA TGGTAAGCCC TCCCGTATCG TAGTTATCTA CACGACGGGG AGTCAGGCAA
     3781 CTATGGATGA ACGAAATAGA CAGATCGCTG AGATAGGTGC CTCACTGATT AAGCATTGGT
     3841 AACTGTCAGA CCAAGTTTAC TCATATATAC TTTAGATTGA TTTAAAACTT CATTTTTAAT
     3901 TTAAAAGGAT CTAGGTGAAG ATCCTTGAAT TGCCATTATC AACAAGTTTG TACAAAAAAG
     3961 CAGGCTCCGA ATTGGTATCA CGAGGACGAT TTGAAGCCCC CTACCCATTT ACGCTGACTT
     4021 GACGGGACGG CGGCTTTGTT GAATAGAGCG TCAGACCCCG TAGAAAAGAT CAAAGGATCT
     4081 TCGGCCGGCC GGCGCGCCGA TCTGAAGATC AGCAGTTCAA CCTGTTGATA GTACGTACTA
     4141 AGCTCTCATG TTTCACGTAC TAAGCTCTCA TGTTTAACGT ACTAAGCTCT CATGTTTAAC
     4201 GAACTAAACC CTCATGGCTA ACGTACTAAG CTCTCATGGC TAACGTACTA AGCTCTCATG
     4261 TTTCACGTAC TAAGCTCTCA TGTTTGAACA ATAAAATTAA TATAAATCAG CAACTTAAAT
     4321 AGCCTCTAAG GTTTTAAGTT TTATAAGAAA AAAAAGAATA TATAAGGCTT TTAAAGCCTT
     4381 TAAGGTTTAA CGGTTGTGGA CAACAAGCCA GGGATGTAAC GCACTGAGAA GCCCTTAGAG
     4441 CCTCTCAAAG CAATTTTGAG TGACACAGGA ACACTTAACG GCTGACATGG GGCGCGCCCA
     4501 GCTGTAACGC CAGCAACGCG GCCTTTTTAC GGTTCCTGGC CTTTTGCTGG CCTTTTGCTC
     4561 ACATGTTCTT TCCAGCGACA TATGCCATAC GCCGAACTGA ACTCCACCTA ATGTCTTGGA
     4621 GATTGTCGGA TAGCGCGGAA TAGGATTGTG CCCTCTGAGC GGATAACAAT TTCACACAGG
     4681 AAACAGCTAT GACCATGACA CATGCATCCA CCATCGCAGA CTTATCATCA CTGAGCCTCC
     4741 ACCTAGCCTA TACAACAATA GCGTGCGTGG TTAGCACGCT AGGTGGAAGG GCTCGGAGTT
     4801 GTGGTAATCT ATGTATCCTG GGGTTAGCGT AACAGGTTGG ATGATAAGTC CCCGGTCTAG
     4861 CCGACTGCGC AAAAGACATA ATCGATTCAC AAAAAATAGG CACACGAAAA ACAAGTTAAG
     4921 GGATGCAGTT TATGCATCCC TTAACAAGCT TACTTATTAA ATAATTTATA GCTATTGAAA
     4981 AGAGATAAGA ATTGTTCAAA GCTAATATTG TTTAAATCGT CAATTCCTGC ATGTTTTAAG
     5041 GAATTGTTAA ATTGATTTTT TGTAAATATT TTCTTGTATT CTTTGTTAAC CCATTTCATA
     5101 ACGAAATAAT TATACTTTTG TTTATCTTTG TGTGATATTC TTGATTTTTT TCTACTTAAT
     5161 CTGATAAGTG AGCTATTCAC TTTAGGTTTA GGATGAAAAT ATTCTCTTGG AACCATACTT
     5221 AATATAGAAA TATCAACTTC TGCCATTAAA AGTAATGCCA ATGAGCGTTT TGTATTTAAT
     5281 AATCTTTTAG CAAACCCGTA TTCCACGATT AAATAAATCT CATTAGCTAT ACTA
//
