# Supplementary material for: A genetic platform for a biocementation bacterium
Source: bioRxiv preprint, doi:10.64898/2025.12.05.692644, version 1 (2025-12-06)
Supplement: Plasmid Sequences [file 692644_file03.zip › Sporosarcina Plasmid Vectors/Transposon plasmids/pGLU_453.gb]

LOCUS       pGLU_453                5334 bp ds-DNA     circular     28-MAY-2025
DEFINITION  .
FEATURES             Location/Qualifiers
     prokaryote p... complement(352..803)
                     /label="PermC"
                     /ApEinfo_revcolor="#faac61"
                     /ApEinfo_fwdcolor="#faac61"
     RBS             complement(473..483)
                     /label="bsRBS"
                     /ApEinfo_revcolor="#b7e6d7"
                     /ApEinfo_fwdcolor="#b7e6d7"
     Primer site     804..833
                     /label="F-skpp-asm-15-mer-2x"
                     /ApEinfo_revcolor="#f58a5e"
                     /ApEinfo_fwdcolor="#f58a5e"
     misc_feature    804..833
                     /label="F primer binding"
                     /ApEinfo_revcolor="#d6b295"
                     /ApEinfo_fwdcolor="#d6b295"
     Barcode         838..857
                     /label="BC.0004"
                     /ApEinfo_revcolor="#c6c9d1"
                     /ApEinfo_fwdcolor="#c6c9d1"
     Barcode         838..857
                     /label=">skpp-4-F sk20mer-55583"
                     /ApEinfo_revcolor="#faac61"
                     /ApEinfo_fwdcolor="#faac61"
     Primer site     881..910
                     /label="R-skpp-asm-15-mer-2x"
                     /ApEinfo_revcolor="#f58a5e"
                     /ApEinfo_fwdcolor="#f58a5e"
     misc_feature    complement(881..910)
                     /label="R primer binding"
                     /ApEinfo_revcolor="#d6b295"
                     /ApEinfo_fwdcolor="#d6b295"
     miscellaneous   911..940
                     /label="Himar_RE"
                     /ApEinfo_revcolor="#faac61"
                     /ApEinfo_fwdcolor="#faac61"
     miscellaneous   complement(911..940)
                     /label="Himar_LE"
                     /ApEinfo_revcolor="#faac61"
                     /ApEinfo_fwdcolor="#faac61"
     terminator      941..1001
                     /label="L3S2P21"
                     /ApEinfo_revcolor="#c6c9d1"
                     /ApEinfo_fwdcolor="#c6c9d1"
     Promoter        1002..1138
                     /label="p01193"
                     /ApEinfo_revcolor="#b1ff67"
                     /ApEinfo_fwdcolor="#b1ff67"
     CDS             1139..2185
                     /label="Himar.005"
                     /ApEinfo_revcolor="#ffef86"
                     /ApEinfo_fwdcolor="#ffef86"
     prokaryote t... 2190..2370
                     /label="TAmarelleT9"
                     /ApEinfo_revcolor="#f58a5e"
                     /ApEinfo_fwdcolor="#f58a5e"
     miscellaneous   2371..2616
                     /label="oriT"
                     /ApEinfo_revcolor="#84b0dc"
                     /ApEinfo_fwdcolor="#84b0dc"
     miscellaneous   complement(2625..2664)
                     /label="UNS1"
                     /ApEinfo_revcolor="#9eafd2"
                     /ApEinfo_fwdcolor="#9eafd2"
     prokaryote t... complement(2665..2694)
                     /label="L2U5H11"
                     /ApEinfo_revcolor="#f8d3a9"
                     /ApEinfo_fwdcolor="#f8d3a9"
     primer_bind     complement(2747..2763)
                     /label="M13 fwd"
                     /ApEinfo_revcolor="#d59687"
                     /ApEinfo_fwdcolor="#d59687"
     primer_bind     complement(2747..2764)
                     /label="M13-fwd"
                     /ApEinfo_revcolor="#85dae9"
                     /ApEinfo_fwdcolor="#85dae9"
     promoter        2877..2981
                     /label="Pamp"
                     /ApEinfo_revcolor="#faac61"
                     /ApEinfo_fwdcolor="#faac61"
     CDS             2982..3842
                     /label="AmpR"
                     /ApEinfo_revcolor="#f58a5e"
                     /ApEinfo_fwdcolor="#f58a5e"
     misc_feature    3943..3963
                     /label="Gateway recomb1"
                     /ApEinfo_revcolor="#f58a5e"
                     /ApEinfo_fwdcolor="#f58a5e"
     misc_recomb     3943..3963
                     /label="attB1"
                     /ApEinfo_revcolor="#c7b0e3"
                     /ApEinfo_fwdcolor="#c7b0e3"
     ORI             complement(4099..4487)
                     /label="R6K ORI"
                     /ApEinfo_revcolor="#f58a5e"
                     /ApEinfo_fwdcolor="#f58a5e"
     primer_bind     4677..4693
                     /label="M13 rev"
                     /ApEinfo_revcolor="#c7b0e3"
                     /ApEinfo_fwdcolor="#c7b0e3"
     primer_bind     4677..4697
                     /label="M13-rev"
                     /ApEinfo_revcolor="#85dae9"
                     /ApEinfo_fwdcolor="#85dae9"
     prokaryote p... complement(4750..4781)
                     /label="L2U8H11"
                     /ApEinfo_revcolor="#75c6a9"
                     /ApEinfo_fwdcolor="#75c6a9"
     miscellaneous   complement(4782..4821)
                     /label="UNSX"
                     /ApEinfo_revcolor="#9eafd2"
                     /ApEinfo_fwdcolor="#9eafd2"
     miscellaneous   4830..4859
                     /label="Himar_LE"
                     /ApEinfo_revcolor="#faac61"
                     /ApEinfo_fwdcolor="#faac61"
     miscellaneous   complement(4830..4859)
                     /label="Himar_RE"
                     /ApEinfo_revcolor="#faac61"
                     /ApEinfo_fwdcolor="#faac61"
     prokaryote t... complement(4860..4945)
                     /label="TermC"
                     /ApEinfo_revcolor="#f8d3a9"
                     /ApEinfo_fwdcolor="#f8d3a9"
ORIGIN
        1 TCAAAAACAA TTTTGCGTAT TATATCCGTA CTTATGTTAT AAGGTATATT ACCATATATT
       61 TTATAGGATT GGTTTTTAGG AAATTTAAAC TGCAATATAT CCTTGTTTAA AACTTGGAAA
      121 TTATCGTGAT CAACAAGTTT ATTTTCTGTA GTTTTGCATA ATTTATGGTC TATTTCAATG
      181 GCAGTTACGA AATTACACCT CTTTACTAAT TCAAGGGTAA AATGGCCTTT TCCTGAGCCG
      241 ATTTCAAAGA TATTATCATG TTCATTTAAT CTTATGTTTG TCATAATCTT GTCGATATTA
      301 TGCTTAGAAG TAATAAAGTT TTGACTGTGT TTTATATTTT TCTCGTTCAT TTATAACCCT
      361 CTTTAATTTG GTTATATGAA TTTTGCTTAT TAACGATTCA TTATAACCAC TTATTTTTTG
      421 TTTGGTTGAT AATGAACTGT GCTGATTACA AAAATACTAA AAATGCCCAT ATTTTTTCCT
      481 CCTTATAAAA TTAGTATAAT TATAGCACGA CCTCTGATAA ATATGAACAT GATGAGTGAT
      541 CGTTAAATTT ATACTGCAAT CGGATGCGAT TATTGAATAA AAGATATGAG AGATTTATCT
      601 AATTTCTTTT TTCTTGTAAA AAAAGAAAGT TCTTAAAGGT TTTATAGTTT TGGTCGTAGA
      661 GCACACGGTT TAACGACTTA ATTACGAAGT AAATAAGTCT AGTGTGTTAG ACTTTATGAA
      721 ATCTATATAC GTTTATATAT ATTTATTATC CGGAGGTGTA GCATGTCTCA TTCAATTTTG
      781 AGGGTTGCCA GAGTTAAAGG ATCGGGTCAC GCGTAGGACG CGTCGAGTAG GGTAATGGGG
      841 TGGGTAAATG GTAATGCGCA nnnnnnnnnn nnnnnnnnnn GTTCCGCAGC CACACGCCGT
      901 GTGAAGCTGG TAGACCGGGG ACTTATCATC CAACCTGTTA CTCGGTACCA AATTCCAGAA
      961 AAGAGGCCTC CCGAAAGGGG GGCCTTTTTT CGTTTTGGTC CTAATGGCTT TTACTCCATT
     1021 TGATTGAGAA ACACAATTTT TGTCAAAGAT AAATTGTATG ATAGAAATTC GCTAATGCGA
     1081 AAATCGATTT CAATATGGAA CGGCCAGTAT ATACGACGTT TCGAAGGAGG GTAAACGAAT
     1141 GGAGAAGAAA GAGTTCAGAG TCCTCATAAA GTATTGCTTC TTAAAAGGGA AGAACACCGT
     1201 TGAGGCCAAG ACCTGGCTGG ACAACGAATT CCCAGATAGC GCACCCGGCA AGAGCACCAT
     1261 AATAGACTGG TACGCCAAGT TTAAAAGAGG CGAGATGTCA ACTGAAGATG GCGAGCGTAG
     1321 CGGGCGTCCA AAGGAAGTTG TCACAGATGA GAATATTAAG AAGATTCATA AGATGATACT
     1381 CAACGATAGA AAGATGAAAC TCATTGAAAT AGCCGAAGCA CTGAAAATAA GCAAAGAGAG
     1441 AGTCGGCCAC ATTATACACC AGTACCTCGA CATGCGGAAA TTGTGCGCGA AGTGGGTTCC
     1501 ACGTGAATTG ACCTTCGATC AGAAGCAGAG GAGAGTCGAC GACAGCAAAC GGTGCCTCCA
     1561 ATTACTGACC AGAAACACCC CGGAATTCTT TAGAAGGTAC GTTACCATGG ACGAAACCTG
     1621 GTTGCACCAT TATACCCCCG AATCTAACAG GCAATCTGCC GAATGGACCG CGACAGGCGA
     1681 GCCAAGCCCA AAAAGAGGGA AAACCCAGAA ATCTGCCGGT AAGGTCATGG CAAGCGTCTT
     1741 CTGGGACGCG CACGGGATAA TATTCATTGA CTACCTGGAA AAAGGGAAGA CAATTAATAG
     1801 CGATTACTAC ATGGCGCTGC TCGAAAGACT CAAAGTTGAG ATTGCGGCCA AGCGGCCGCA
     1861 TATGAAAAAA AAGAAGGTTC TCTTTCATCA GGATAATGCC CCATGTCATA AAAGCCTCAG
     1921 GACTATGGCC AAGATACACG AGCTCGGTTT TGAGCTCCTG CCGCATCCAC CATACAGCCC
     1981 CGACTTAGCA CCGTCAGATT TCTTTCTCTT TAGCGATTTG AAGAGGATGT TGGCCGGGAA
     2041 GAAGTTCGGT TGTAACGAGG AAGTTATTGC AGAAACCGAA GCATACTTCG AAGCCAAGCC
     2101 AAAAGAATAT TATCAGAACG GCATTAAGAA GCTCGAGGGC AGATACAACA GATGCATTGC
     2161 CCTGGAGGGG AATTACGTCG AGTGAGCTTG GAATCTCCTT CTCGCCTCTT TCGCTGAACA
     2221 CGAAAGCGAA TCCGTTCAGC ACACACTTTA CGATATGGCG CAAAAAGTCC TCGGCTGCGT
     2281 GCCGGAAGTG AAAGACATCC ACCTCACCAT GCCCAACAAG CATTGCCTGC TCGTGGACCT
     2341 GTCCCGCTTC GGTCAGGACA ATCCCAACGA CTTTTCCGCT GCATAACCCT GCTTCGGGGT
     2401 CATTATAGCG ATTTTTTCGG TATATCCATC CTTTTTCGCA CGATATACAG GATTTTGCCA
     2461 AAGGGTTCGT GTAGACTTTC CTTGGTGTAT CCAACGGCGT CAGCCGGGCA GGATAGGTGA
     2521 AGTAGGCCCA CCCGCGAGCG GGTGTTCCTT CTTCACTGTC CCTTATTCGC ACCTGGCGGT
     2581 GCTCAACGGG AATCCTGCTC TGCGAGGCTG GCCGTACTCC TTCGGAGACG AGACGAGACA
     2641 GCCTGAGAAT GGATGCGAGT AATGATACAA CAATAGCGTG CTGTTCGCAC GCTAAGGTCA
     2701 GGCGGAATGG CACTTCCTTA TTCCAGATGC GTGCGGATTA TGCATGACTG GCCGTCGTTT
     2761 TACAACGTCG TGACTGGGAA AACCCTGGCG CTTGTGGTGG ATCACAGTTA TTGGAGACTT
     2821 CCTTGGCCGT ACGATGGGTT TTGTTTCAGG TATCTGGCAC TTTTCGGGGA AATGTGCGCG
     2881 GAACCCCTAT TTGTTTATTT TTCTAAATAC ATTCAAATAT GTATCCGCTC ATGAGACAAT
     2941 AACCCTGATA AATGCTTCAA TAATATTGAA AAAGGAAGAG TATGAGTATT CAACATTTCC
     3001 GTGTCGCCCT TATTCCCTTT TTTGCGGCAT TTTGCCTTCC TGTTTTTGCT CACCCAGAAA
     3061 CGCTGGTGAA AGTAAAAGAT GCTGAAGATC AGTTGGGTGC ACGAGTGGGT TACATCGAAC
     3121 TGGATCTCAA CAGCGGTAAG ATCCTTGAGA GTTTTCGCCC CGAAGAACGT TTTCCAATGA
     3181 TGAGCACTTT TAAAGTTCTG CTATGTGGCG CGGTATTATC CCGTATTGAC GCCGGGCAAG
     3241 AGCAACTCGG TCGCCGCATA CACTATTCTC AGAATGACTT GGTTGAGTAC TCACCAGTCA
     3301 CAGAAAAGCA TCTTACGGAT GGCATGACAG TAAGAGAATT ATGCAGTGCT GCCATAACCA
     3361 TGAGTGATAA CACTGCGGCC AACTTACTTC TGACAACGAT CGGAGGACCG AAGGAGCTAA
     3421 CCGCTTTTTT GCACAACATG GGGGATCATG TAACTCGCCT TGATCGTTGG GAACCGGAGC
     3481 TGAATGAAGC CATACCAAAC GACGAGCGTG ACACCACGAT GCCTGTAGCA ATGGCAACAA
     3541 CGTTGCGCAA ACTATTAACT GGCGAACTAC TTACTCTAGC TTCCCGGCAA CAATTAATAG
     3601 ACTGGATGGA GGCGGATAAA GTTGCAGGAC CACTTCTGCG CTCGGCCCTT CCGGCTGGCT
     3661 GGTTTATTGC TGATAAATCT GGAGCCGGTG AGCGTGGCTC TCGCGGTATC ATTGCAGCAC
     3721 TGGGGCCAGA TGGTAAGCCC TCCCGTATCG TAGTTATCTA CACGACGGGG AGTCAGGCAA
     3781 CTATGGATGA ACGAAATAGA CAGATCGCTG AGATAGGTGC CTCACTGATT AAGCATTGGT
     3841 AACTGTCAGA CCAAGTTTAC TCATATATAC TTTAGATTGA TTTAAAACTT CATTTTTAAT
     3901 TTAAAAGGAT CTAGGTGAAG ATCCTTGAAT TGCCATTATC AACAAGTTTG TACAAAAAAG
     3961 CAGGCTCCGA ATTGGTATCA CGAGGACGAT TTGAAGCCCC CTACCCATTT ACGCTGACTT
     4021 GACGGGACGG CGGCTTTGTT GAATAGAGCG TCAGACCCCG TAGAAAAGAT CAAAGGATCT
     4081 TCGGCCGGCC GGCGCGCCGA TCTGAAGATC AGCAGTTCAA CCTGTTGATA GTACGTACTA
     4141 AGCTCTCATG TTTCACGTAC TAAGCTCTCA TGTTTAACGT ACTAAGCTCT CATGTTTAAC
     4201 GAACTAAACC CTCATGGCTA ACGTACTAAG CTCTCATGGC TAACGTACTA AGCTCTCATG
     4261 TTTCACGTAC TAAGCTCTCA TGTTTGAACA ATAAAATTAA TATAAATCAG CAACTTAAAT
     4321 AGCCTCTAAG GTTTTAAGTT TTATAAGAAA AAAAAGAATA TATAAGGCTT TTAAAGCCTT
     4381 TAAGGTTTAA CGGTTGTGGA CAACAAGCCA GGGATGTAAC GCACTGAGAA GCCCTTAGAG
     4441 CCTCTCAAAG CAATTTTGAG TGACACAGGA ACACTTAACG GCTGACATGG GGCGCGCCCA
     4501 GCTGTAACGC CAGCAACGCG GCCTTTTTAC GGTTCCTGGC CTTTTGCTGG CCTTTTGCTC
     4561 ACATGTTCTT TCCAGCGACA TATGCCATAC GCCGAACTGA ACTCCACCTA ATGTCTTGGA
     4621 GATTGTCGGA TAGCGCGGAA TAGGATTGTG CCCTCTGAGC GGATAACAAT TTCACACAGG
     4681 AAACAGCTAT GACCATGACA CATGCATCCA CCATCGCAGA CTTATCATCA CTGAGCCTCC
     4741 ACCTAGCCTA TACAACAATA GCGTGCGTGG TTAGCACGCT AGGTGGAAGG GCTCGGAGTT
     4801 GTGGTAATCT ATGTATCCTG GGGTTAGCGT AACAGGTTGG ATGATAAGTC CCCGGTCTAG
     4861 CCGACTGCGC AAAAGACATA ATCGATTCAC AAAAAATAGG CACACGAAAA ACAAGTTAAG
     4921 GGATGCAGTT TATGCATCCC TTAACAAGCT TACTTATTAA ATAATTTATA GCTATTGAAA
     4981 AGAGATAAGA ATTGTTCAAA GCTAATATTG TTTAAATCGT CAATTCCTGC ATGTTTTAAG
     5041 GAATTGTTAA ATTGATTTTT TGTAAATATT TTCTTGTATT CTTTGTTAAC CCATTTCATA
     5101 ACGAAATAAT TATACTTTTG TTTATCTTTG TGTGATATTC TTGATTTTTT TCTACTTAAT
     5161 CTGATAAGTG AGCTATTCAC TTTAGGTTTA GGATGAAAAT ATTCTCTTGG AACCATACTT
     5221 AATATAGAAA TATCAACTTC TGCCATTAAA AGTAATGCCA ATGAGCGTTT TGTATTTAAT
     5281 AATCTTTTAG CAAACCCGTA TTCCACGATT AAATAAATCT CATTAGCTAT ACTA
//
