# Supplementary material for: A genetic platform for a biocementation bacterium
Source: bioRxiv preprint, doi:10.64898/2025.12.05.692644, version 1 (2025-12-06)
Supplement: Plasmid Sequences [file 692644_file03.zip › Sporosarcina Plasmid Vectors/Transposon plasmids/pGLU_436.gb]

LOCUS       pGLU_436                5621 bp ds-DNA     circular     28-MAY-2025
DEFINITION  .
FEATURES             Location/Qualifiers
     prokaryote p... complement(352..803)
                     /label="PermC"
                     /ApEinfo_revcolor="#faac61"
                     /ApEinfo_fwdcolor="#faac61"
     RBS             complement(473..483)
                     /label="bsRBS"
                     /ApEinfo_revcolor="#b7e6d7"
                     /ApEinfo_fwdcolor="#b7e6d7"
     Primer site     804..833
                     /label="F-skpp-asm-15-mer-2x"
                     /ApEinfo_revcolor="#f58a5e"
                     /ApEinfo_fwdcolor="#f58a5e"
     misc_feature    804..833
                     /label="F primer binding"
                     /ApEinfo_revcolor="#d6b295"
                     /ApEinfo_fwdcolor="#d6b295"
     Barcode         838..857
                     /label=">skpp-2-F sk20mer-22142"
                     /ApEinfo_revcolor="#faac61"
                     /ApEinfo_fwdcolor="#faac61"
     Barcode         838..857
                     /label="BC.0002"
                     /ApEinfo_revcolor="#c6c9d1"
                     /ApEinfo_fwdcolor="#c6c9d1"
     Primer site     881..910
                     /label="R-skpp-asm-15-mer-2x"
                     /ApEinfo_revcolor="#f58a5e"
                     /ApEinfo_fwdcolor="#f58a5e"
     misc_feature    complement(881..910)
                     /label="R primer binding"
                     /ApEinfo_revcolor="#d6b295"
                     /ApEinfo_fwdcolor="#d6b295"
     miscellaneous   911..940
                     /label="Himar_RE"
                     /ApEinfo_revcolor="#faac61"
                     /ApEinfo_fwdcolor="#faac61"
     miscellaneous   complement(911..940)
                     /label="Himar_LE"
                     /ApEinfo_revcolor="#faac61"
                     /ApEinfo_fwdcolor="#faac61"
     terminator      941..1001
                     /label="L3S2P21"
                     /ApEinfo_revcolor="#c6c9d1"
                     /ApEinfo_fwdcolor="#c6c9d1"
     Promoter        1002..1425
                     /label="p19296"
                     /ApEinfo_revcolor="#b1ff67"
                     /ApEinfo_fwdcolor="#b1ff67"
     CDS             1426..2472
                     /label="Himar.003"
                     /ApEinfo_revcolor="#ffef86"
                     /ApEinfo_fwdcolor="#ffef86"
     prokaryote t... 2477..2657
                     /label="TAmarelleT9"
                     /ApEinfo_revcolor="#f58a5e"
                     /ApEinfo_fwdcolor="#f58a5e"
     miscellaneous   2658..2903
                     /label="oriT"
                     /ApEinfo_revcolor="#84b0dc"
                     /ApEinfo_fwdcolor="#84b0dc"
     miscellaneous   complement(2912..2951)
                     /label="UNS1"
                     /ApEinfo_revcolor="#9eafd2"
                     /ApEinfo_fwdcolor="#9eafd2"
     prokaryote t... complement(2952..2981)
                     /label="L2U5H11"
                     /ApEinfo_revcolor="#f8d3a9"
                     /ApEinfo_fwdcolor="#f8d3a9"
     primer_bind     complement(3034..3050)
                     /label="M13 fwd"
                     /ApEinfo_revcolor="#d59687"
                     /ApEinfo_fwdcolor="#d59687"
     primer_bind     complement(3034..3051)
                     /label="M13-fwd"
                     /ApEinfo_revcolor="#85dae9"
                     /ApEinfo_fwdcolor="#85dae9"
     promoter        3164..3268
                     /label="Pamp"
                     /ApEinfo_revcolor="#faac61"
                     /ApEinfo_fwdcolor="#faac61"
     CDS             3269..4129
                     /label="AmpR"
                     /ApEinfo_revcolor="#f58a5e"
                     /ApEinfo_fwdcolor="#f58a5e"
     misc_recomb     4230..4250
                     /label="attB1"
                     /ApEinfo_revcolor="#c7b0e3"
                     /ApEinfo_fwdcolor="#c7b0e3"
     misc_feature    4230..4250
                     /label="Gateway recomb1"
                     /ApEinfo_revcolor="#f58a5e"
                     /ApEinfo_fwdcolor="#f58a5e"
     ORI             complement(4386..4774)
                     /label="R6K ORI"
                     /ApEinfo_revcolor="#f58a5e"
                     /ApEinfo_fwdcolor="#f58a5e"
     primer_bind     4964..4980
                     /label="M13 rev"
                     /ApEinfo_revcolor="#c7b0e3"
                     /ApEinfo_fwdcolor="#c7b0e3"
     primer_bind     4964..4984
                     /label="M13-rev"
                     /ApEinfo_revcolor="#85dae9"
                     /ApEinfo_fwdcolor="#85dae9"
     prokaryote p... complement(5037..5068)
                     /label="L2U8H11"
                     /ApEinfo_revcolor="#75c6a9"
                     /ApEinfo_fwdcolor="#75c6a9"
     miscellaneous   complement(5069..5108)
                     /label="UNSX"
                     /ApEinfo_revcolor="#9eafd2"
                     /ApEinfo_fwdcolor="#9eafd2"
     miscellaneous   5117..5146
                     /label="Himar_LE"
                     /ApEinfo_revcolor="#faac61"
                     /ApEinfo_fwdcolor="#faac61"
     miscellaneous   complement(5117..5146)
                     /label="Himar_RE"
                     /ApEinfo_revcolor="#faac61"
                     /ApEinfo_fwdcolor="#faac61"
     prokaryote t... complement(5147..5232)
                     /label="TermC"
                     /ApEinfo_revcolor="#f8d3a9"
                     /ApEinfo_fwdcolor="#f8d3a9"
ORIGIN
        1 TCAAAAACAA TTTTGCGTAT TATATCCGTA CTTATGTTAT AAGGTATATT ACCATATATT
       61 TTATAGGATT GGTTTTTAGG AAATTTAAAC TGCAATATAT CCTTGTTTAA AACTTGGAAA
      121 TTATCGTGAT CAACAAGTTT ATTTTCTGTA GTTTTGCATA ATTTATGGTC TATTTCAATG
      181 GCAGTTACGA AATTACACCT CTTTACTAAT TCAAGGGTAA AATGGCCTTT TCCTGAGCCG
      241 ATTTCAAAGA TATTATCATG TTCATTTAAT CTTATGTTTG TCATAATCTT GTCGATATTA
      301 TGCTTAGAAG TAATAAAGTT TTGACTGTGT TTTATATTTT TCTCGTTCAT TTATAACCCT
      361 CTTTAATTTG GTTATATGAA TTTTGCTTAT TAACGATTCA TTATAACCAC TTATTTTTTG
      421 TTTGGTTGAT AATGAACTGT GCTGATTACA AAAATACTAA AAATGCCCAT ATTTTTTCCT
      481 CCTTATAAAA TTAGTATAAT TATAGCACGA CCTCTGATAA ATATGAACAT GATGAGTGAT
      541 CGTTAAATTT ATACTGCAAT CGGATGCGAT TATTGAATAA AAGATATGAG AGATTTATCT
      601 AATTTCTTTT TTCTTGTAAA AAAAGAAAGT TCTTAAAGGT TTTATAGTTT TGGTCGTAGA
      661 GCACACGGTT TAACGACTTA ATTACGAAGT AAATAAGTCT AGTGTGTTAG ACTTTATGAA
      721 ATCTATATAC GTTTATATAT ATTTATTATC CGGAGGTGTA GCATGTCTCA TTCAATTTTG
      781 AGGGTTGCCA GAGTTAAAGG ATCGGGTCAC GCGTAGGACG CGTCGAGTAG GGTAATGCCC
      841 TTTAATCAGA TGCGTCGGCA nnnnnnnnnn nnnnnnnnnn GTTCCGCAGC CACACGCCGT
      901 GTGAAGCTGG TAGACCGGGG ACTTATCATC CAACCTGTTA CTCGGTACCA AATTCCAGAA
      961 AAGAGGCCTC CCGAAAGGGG GGCCTTTTTT CGTTTTGGTC CTTTGAATAA AAAAACTTGA
     1021 AAGAAACTGA CCATGCATTC CCCTCCTAAA GCTTTATTTT GGGAGGGAAA GCGGTCTTTT
     1081 TTGTTTTATT ATTTTGTCCA TGTGGTCTGA TGAAGAATAA AGTAGTGGAA ATAGGACTGC
     1141 CAGGCAAAAA GAAACATAAC ATATCTTGTC TTTTCAAAAC CTTGGTTTTT GCATCTTCTT
     1201 CTTGAAAAGC TTATGATAGA GAGAAGGGGC ATTTTTCAAA ATATTAATTT GTTTTGTGAA
     1261 GATGTCTTTG TTAAGATTAA AAACAGCACA GTTATCGATC GTACTTTATC ATAGAATAAA
     1321 CTTATAATGG CAATGGGATT TTTGTTTACT TAGGAAATAC TTTTCTTTTA AGTGAGTCTT
     1381 ATTTACTAAA GACACTAAAG TCCCGATTTG AAAGGAGCTT TACATATGGA AAAAAAGGAA
     1441 TTTCGTGTAC TAATAAAATA CTGCTTTTTA AAGGGGAAAA ACACCGTTGA AGCTAAAACT
     1501 TGGCTAGATA ACGAGTTTCC AGACTCGGCG CCGGGGAAAT CGACCATAAT TGATTGGTAT
     1561 GCTAAATTCA AGCGTGGTGA AATGTCAACG GAGGACGGTG AACGTTCGGG GCGTCCAAAA
     1621 GAGGTTGTAA CAGACGAAAA TATCAAAAAA ATCCACAAAA TGATTCTAAA CGACCGTAAA
     1681 ATGAAGCTAA TCGAGATAGC TGAGGCGCTA AAGATATCGA AGGAACGTGT AGGTCATATC
     1741 ATTCATCAGT ATCTAGATAT GCGGAAGCTA TGCGCAAAAT GGGTTCCACG TGAGCTAACC
     1801 TTTGACCAGA AACAGAGGCG TGTAGATGAT TCGAAGCGGT GCCTACAATT ACTAACTCGT
     1861 AACACCCCCG AGTTTTTCCG TAGGTATGTT ACCATGGATG AAACCTGGCT ACATCACTAC
     1921 ACTCCCGAGT CGAACAGGCA ATCGGCCGAG TGGACCGCAA CAGGTGAACC ATCGCCAAAG
     1981 CGTGGGAAGA CTCAGAAGTC GGCCGGTAAA GTCATGGCGT CGGTATTTTG GGATGCACAT
     2041 GGGATAATTT TTATCGATTA TCTAGAGAAG GGGAAAACAA TCAATTCGGA CTATTATATG
     2101 GCACTACTAG AGCGTCTAAA GGTGGAAATC GCAGCTAAAC GGCCCCACAT GAAGAAGAAA
     2161 AAAGTTCTAT TCCACCAGGA CAATGCTCCA TGTCACAAGT CGCTAAGGAC GATGGCTAAA
     2221 ATTCATGAAC TAGGTTTCGA ACTACTACCC CACCCACCAT ATTCGCCGGA TTTAGCGCCC
     2281 TCAGACTTTT TCCTATTCTC GGACCTAAAA AGGATGCTAG CTGGGAAAAA ATTTGGTTGT
     2341 AACGAAGAGG TTATCGCGGA AACTGAGGCG TATTTTGAGG CTAAACCAAA GGAGTACTAC
     2401 CAGAACGGTA TCAAAAAACT AGAAGGTCGT TATAACCGTT GCATCGCCCT AGAAGGGAAT
     2461 TATGTAGAAT AAGCTTGGAA TCTCCTTCTC GCCTCTTTCG CTGAACACGA AAGCGAATCC
     2521 GTTCAGCACA CACTTTACGA TATGGCGCAA AAAGTCCTCG GCTGCGTGCC GGAAGTGAAA
     2581 GACATCCACC TCACCATGCC CAACAAGCAT TGCCTGCTCG TGGACCTGTC CCGCTTCGGT
     2641 CAGGACAATC CCAACGACTT TTCCGCTGCA TAACCCTGCT TCGGGGTCAT TATAGCGATT
     2701 TTTTCGGTAT ATCCATCCTT TTTCGCACGA TATACAGGAT TTTGCCAAAG GGTTCGTGTA
     2761 GACTTTCCTT GGTGTATCCA ACGGCGTCAG CCGGGCAGGA TAGGTGAAGT AGGCCCACCC
     2821 GCGAGCGGGT GTTCCTTCTT CACTGTCCCT TATTCGCACC TGGCGGTGCT CAACGGGAAT
     2881 CCTGCTCTGC GAGGCTGGCC GTACTCCTTC GGAGACGAGA CGAGACAGCC TGAGAATGGA
     2941 TGCGAGTAAT GATACAACAA TAGCGTGCTG TTCGCACGCT AAGGTCAGGC GGAATGGCAC
     3001 TTCCTTATTC CAGATGCGTG CGGATTATGC ATGACTGGCC GTCGTTTTAC AACGTCGTGA
     3061 CTGGGAAAAC CCTGGCGCTT GTGGTGGATC ACAGTTATTG GAGACTTCCT TGGCCGTACG
     3121 ATGGGTTTTG TTTCAGGTAT CTGGCACTTT TCGGGGAAAT GTGCGCGGAA CCCCTATTTG
     3181 TTTATTTTTC TAAATACATT CAAATATGTA TCCGCTCATG AGACAATAAC CCTGATAAAT
     3241 GCTTCAATAA TATTGAAAAA GGAAGAGTAT GAGTATTCAA CATTTCCGTG TCGCCCTTAT
     3301 TCCCTTTTTT GCGGCATTTT GCCTTCCTGT TTTTGCTCAC CCAGAAACGC TGGTGAAAGT
     3361 AAAAGATGCT GAAGATCAGT TGGGTGCACG AGTGGGTTAC ATCGAACTGG ATCTCAACAG
     3421 CGGTAAGATC CTTGAGAGTT TTCGCCCCGA AGAACGTTTT CCAATGATGA GCACTTTTAA
     3481 AGTTCTGCTA TGTGGCGCGG TATTATCCCG TATTGACGCC GGGCAAGAGC AACTCGGTCG
     3541 CCGCATACAC TATTCTCAGA ATGACTTGGT TGAGTACTCA CCAGTCACAG AAAAGCATCT
     3601 TACGGATGGC ATGACAGTAA GAGAATTATG CAGTGCTGCC ATAACCATGA GTGATAACAC
     3661 TGCGGCCAAC TTACTTCTGA CAACGATCGG AGGACCGAAG GAGCTAACCG CTTTTTTGCA
     3721 CAACATGGGG GATCATGTAA CTCGCCTTGA TCGTTGGGAA CCGGAGCTGA ATGAAGCCAT
     3781 ACCAAACGAC GAGCGTGACA CCACGATGCC TGTAGCAATG GCAACAACGT TGCGCAAACT
     3841 ATTAACTGGC GAACTACTTA CTCTAGCTTC CCGGCAACAA TTAATAGACT GGATGGAGGC
     3901 GGATAAAGTT GCAGGACCAC TTCTGCGCTC GGCCCTTCCG GCTGGCTGGT TTATTGCTGA
     3961 TAAATCTGGA GCCGGTGAGC GTGGCTCTCG CGGTATCATT GCAGCACTGG GGCCAGATGG
     4021 TAAGCCCTCC CGTATCGTAG TTATCTACAC GACGGGGAGT CAGGCAACTA TGGATGAACG
     4081 AAATAGACAG ATCGCTGAGA TAGGTGCCTC ACTGATTAAG CATTGGTAAC TGTCAGACCA
     4141 AGTTTACTCA TATATACTTT AGATTGATTT AAAACTTCAT TTTTAATTTA AAAGGATCTA
     4201 GGTGAAGATC CTTGAATTGC CATTATCAAC AAGTTTGTAC AAAAAAGCAG GCTCCGAATT
     4261 GGTATCACGA GGACGATTTG AAGCCCCCTA CCCATTTACG CTGACTTGAC GGGACGGCGG
     4321 CTTTGTTGAA TAGAGCGTCA GACCCCGTAG AAAAGATCAA AGGATCTTCG GCCGGCCGGC
     4381 GCGCCGATCT GAAGATCAGC AGTTCAACCT GTTGATAGTA CGTACTAAGC TCTCATGTTT
     4441 CACGTACTAA GCTCTCATGT TTAACGTACT AAGCTCTCAT GTTTAACGAA CTAAACCCTC
     4501 ATGGCTAACG TACTAAGCTC TCATGGCTAA CGTACTAAGC TCTCATGTTT CACGTACTAA
     4561 GCTCTCATGT TTGAACAATA AAATTAATAT AAATCAGCAA CTTAAATAGC CTCTAAGGTT
     4621 TTAAGTTTTA TAAGAAAAAA AAGAATATAT AAGGCTTTTA AAGCCTTTAA GGTTTAACGG
     4681 TTGTGGACAA CAAGCCAGGG ATGTAACGCA CTGAGAAGCC CTTAGAGCCT CTCAAAGCAA
     4741 TTTTGAGTGA CACAGGAACA CTTAACGGCT GACATGGGGC GCGCCCAGCT GTAACGCCAG
     4801 CAACGCGGCC TTTTTACGGT TCCTGGCCTT TTGCTGGCCT TTTGCTCACA TGTTCTTTCC
     4861 AGCGACATAT GCCATACGCC GAACTGAACT CCACCTAATG TCTTGGAGAT TGTCGGATAG
     4921 CGCGGAATAG GATTGTGCCC TCTGAGCGGA TAACAATTTC ACACAGGAAA CAGCTATGAC
     4981 CATGACACAT GCATCCACCA TCGCAGACTT ATCATCACTG AGCCTCCACC TAGCCTATAC
     5041 AACAATAGCG TGCGTGGTTA GCACGCTAGG TGGAAGGGCT CGGAGTTGTG GTAATCTATG
     5101 TATCCTGGGG TTAGCGTAAC AGGTTGGATG ATAAGTCCCC GGTCTAGCCG ACTGCGCAAA
     5161 AGACATAATC GATTCACAAA AAATAGGCAC ACGAAAAACA AGTTAAGGGA TGCAGTTTAT
     5221 GCATCCCTTA ACAAGCTTAC TTATTAAATA ATTTATAGCT ATTGAAAAGA GATAAGAATT
     5281 GTTCAAAGCT AATATTGTTT AAATCGTCAA TTCCTGCATG TTTTAAGGAA TTGTTAAATT
     5341 GATTTTTTGT AAATATTTTC TTGTATTCTT TGTTAACCCA TTTCATAACG AAATAATTAT
     5401 ACTTTTGTTT ATCTTTGTGT GATATTCTTG ATTTTTTTCT ACTTAATCTG ATAAGTGAGC
     5461 TATTCACTTT AGGTTTAGGA TGAAAATATT CTCTTGGAAC CATACTTAAT ATAGAAATAT
     5521 CAACTTCTGC CATTAAAAGT AATGCCAATG AGCGTTTTGT ATTTAATAAT CTTTTAGCAA
     5581 ACCCGTATTC CACGATTAAA TAAATCTCAT TAGCTATACT A
//
