# Supplementary material for: A genetic platform for a biocementation bacterium
Source: bioRxiv preprint, doi:10.64898/2025.12.05.692644, version 1 (2025-12-06)
Supplement: Plasmid Sequences [file 692644_file03.zip › Sporosarcina Plasmid Vectors/Transposon plasmids/pGLU_467.gb]

LOCUS       pGLU_467                5448 bp ds-DNA     circular     30-APR-2025
DEFINITION  .
FEATURES             Location/Qualifiers
     prokaryote p... complement(352..803)
                     /label="PermC"
                     /ApEinfo_revcolor="#faac61"
                     /ApEinfo_fwdcolor="#faac61"
     RBS             complement(473..483)
                     /label="bsRBS"
                     /ApEinfo_revcolor="#b7e6d7"
                     /ApEinfo_fwdcolor="#b7e6d7"
     misc_feature    804..833
                     /label="F primer binding"
                     /ApEinfo_revcolor="#d6b295"
                     /ApEinfo_fwdcolor="#d6b295"
     Primer site     804..833
                     /label="F-skpp-asm-15-mer-2x"
                     /ApEinfo_revcolor="#f58a5e"
                     /ApEinfo_fwdcolor="#f58a5e"
     Barcode         838..857
                     /label=">skpp-5-F sk20mer-35738"
                     /ApEinfo_revcolor="#faac61"
                     /ApEinfo_fwdcolor="#faac61"
     Barcode         838..857
                     /label="BC.0005"
                     /ApEinfo_revcolor="#c6c9d1"
                     /ApEinfo_fwdcolor="#c6c9d1"
     Primer site     881..910
                     /label="R-skpp-asm-15-mer-2x"
                     /ApEinfo_revcolor="#f58a5e"
                     /ApEinfo_fwdcolor="#f58a5e"
     misc_feature    complement(881..910)
                     /label="R primer binding"
                     /ApEinfo_revcolor="#d6b295"
                     /ApEinfo_fwdcolor="#d6b295"
     miscellaneous   911..940
                     /label="Himar_RE"
                     /ApEinfo_revcolor="#faac61"
                     /ApEinfo_fwdcolor="#faac61"
     miscellaneous   complement(911..940)
                     /label="Himar_LE"
                     /ApEinfo_revcolor="#faac61"
                     /ApEinfo_fwdcolor="#faac61"
     terminator      941..1001
                     /label="L3S2P21"
                     /ApEinfo_revcolor="#c6c9d1"
                     /ApEinfo_fwdcolor="#c6c9d1"
     Promoter        1002..1150
                     /label="p16320"
                     /ApEinfo_revcolor="#b1ff67"
                     /ApEinfo_fwdcolor="#b1ff67"
     misc_feature    1151..1225
                     /label="RiboJ"
                     /ApEinfo_revcolor="#c7b0e3"
                     /ApEinfo_fwdcolor="#c7b0e3"
     RBS             1235..1246
                     /label="strong bacterial ribosome binding site (Elowitz and Leibler, 2000)"
                     /ApEinfo_revcolor="#d6b295"
                     /ApEinfo_fwdcolor="#d6b295"
     CDS             1253..2299
                     /label="Himar.007"
                     /ApEinfo_revcolor="#ffef86"
                     /ApEinfo_fwdcolor="#ffef86"
     prokaryote t... 2304..2484
                     /label="TAmarelleT9"
                     /ApEinfo_revcolor="#f58a5e"
                     /ApEinfo_fwdcolor="#f58a5e"
     miscellaneous   2485..2730
                     /label="oriT"
                     /ApEinfo_revcolor="#84b0dc"
                     /ApEinfo_fwdcolor="#84b0dc"
     miscellaneous   complement(2739..2778)
                     /label="UNS1"
                     /ApEinfo_revcolor="#9eafd2"
                     /ApEinfo_fwdcolor="#9eafd2"
     prokaryote t... complement(2779..2808)
                     /label="L2U5H11"
                     /ApEinfo_revcolor="#f8d3a9"
                     /ApEinfo_fwdcolor="#f8d3a9"
     primer_bind     complement(2861..2877)
                     /label="M13 fwd"
                     /ApEinfo_revcolor="#d59687"
                     /ApEinfo_fwdcolor="#d59687"
     primer_bind     complement(2861..2878)
                     /label="M13-fwd"
                     /ApEinfo_revcolor="#85dae9"
                     /ApEinfo_fwdcolor="#85dae9"
     promoter        2991..3095
                     /label="Pamp"
                     /ApEinfo_revcolor="#faac61"
                     /ApEinfo_fwdcolor="#faac61"
     CDS             3096..3956
                     /label="AmpR"
                     /ApEinfo_revcolor="#f58a5e"
                     /ApEinfo_fwdcolor="#f58a5e"
     misc_recomb     4057..4077
                     /label="attB1"
                     /ApEinfo_revcolor="#c7b0e3"
                     /ApEinfo_fwdcolor="#c7b0e3"
     misc_feature    4057..4077
                     /label="Gateway recomb1"
                     /ApEinfo_revcolor="#f58a5e"
                     /ApEinfo_fwdcolor="#f58a5e"
     ORI             complement(4213..4601)
                     /label="R6K ORI"
                     /ApEinfo_revcolor="#f58a5e"
                     /ApEinfo_fwdcolor="#f58a5e"
     primer_bind     4791..4807
                     /label="M13 rev"
                     /ApEinfo_revcolor="#c7b0e3"
                     /ApEinfo_fwdcolor="#c7b0e3"
     primer_bind     4791..4811
                     /label="M13-rev"
                     /ApEinfo_revcolor="#85dae9"
                     /ApEinfo_fwdcolor="#85dae9"
     prokaryote p... complement(4864..4895)
                     /label="L2U8H11"
                     /ApEinfo_revcolor="#75c6a9"
                     /ApEinfo_fwdcolor="#75c6a9"
     miscellaneous   complement(4896..4935)
                     /label="UNSX"
                     /ApEinfo_revcolor="#9eafd2"
                     /ApEinfo_fwdcolor="#9eafd2"
     miscellaneous   4944..4973
                     /label="Himar_LE"
                     /ApEinfo_revcolor="#faac61"
                     /ApEinfo_fwdcolor="#faac61"
     miscellaneous   complement(4944..4973)
                     /label="Himar_RE"
                     /ApEinfo_revcolor="#faac61"
                     /ApEinfo_fwdcolor="#faac61"
     prokaryote t... complement(4974..5059)
                     /label="TermC"
                     /ApEinfo_revcolor="#f8d3a9"
                     /ApEinfo_fwdcolor="#f8d3a9"
ORIGIN
        1 TCAAAAACAA TTTTGCGTAT TATATCCGTA CTTATGTTAT AAGGTATATT ACCATATATT
       61 TTATAGGATT GGTTTTTAGG AAATTTAAAC TGCAATATAT CCTTGTTTAA AACTTGGAAA
      121 TTATCGTGAT CAACAAGTTT ATTTTCTGTA GTTTTGCATA ATTTATGGTC TATTTCAATG
      181 GCAGTTACGA AATTACACCT CTTTACTAAT TCAAGGGTAA AATGGCCTTT TCCTGAGCCG
      241 ATTTCAAAGA TATTATCATG TTCATTTAAT CTTATGTTTG TCATAATCTT GTCGATATTA
      301 TGCTTAGAAG TAATAAAGTT TTGACTGTGT TTTATATTTT TCTCGTTCAT TTATAACCCT
      361 CTTTAATTTG GTTATATGAA TTTTGCTTAT TAACGATTCA TTATAACCAC TTATTTTTTG
      421 TTTGGTTGAT AATGAACTGT GCTGATTACA AAAATACTAA AAATGCCCAT ATTTTTTCCT
      481 CCTTATAAAA TTAGTATAAT TATAGCACGA CCTCTGATAA ATATGAACAT GATGAGTGAT
      541 CGTTAAATTT ATACTGCAAT CGGATGCGAT TATTGAATAA AAGATATGAG AGATTTATCT
      601 AATTTCTTTT TTCTTGTAAA AAAAGAAAGT TCTTAAAGGT TTTATAGTTT TGGTCGTAGA
      661 GCACACGGTT TAACGACTTA ATTACGAAGT AAATAAGTCT AGTGTGTTAG ACTTTATGAA
      721 ATCTATATAC GTTTATATAT ATTTATTATC CGGAGGTGTA GCATGTCTCA TTCAATTTTG
      781 AGGGTTGCCA GAGTTAAAGG ATCGGGTCAC GCGTAGGACG CGTCGAGTAG GGTAATGTCC
      841 GACGGGGAGT ATATACTGCA nnnnnnnnnn nnnnnnnnnn GTTCCGCAGC CACACGCCGT
      901 GTGAAGCTGG TAGACCGGGG ACTTATCATC CAACCTGTTA CTCGGTACCA AATTCCAGAA
      961 AAGAGGCCTC CCGAAAGGGG GGCCTTTTTT CGTTTTGGTC CTAGGACAAT TACCTGCCTA
     1021 GTCAGGGGAT TTGAACGAGT GCAATTGCCT GCTTAGTCAG GTAATTTGGA TGGAAAAATT
     1081 CAGCAAGGGT ACAACTTGCA TAATCGGACC TATCAAAGAA TAGGCAAAAA ACATTTAGGA
     1141 GGAAATCATA AGCTGTCACC GGATGTGCTT TCCGGTCTGA TGAGTCCGTG AGGACGAAAC
     1201 AGCCTCTACA AATAATTTTG TTTAAGAATT CATTAAAGAG GAGAAAGGTA CCATGGAAAA
     1261 AAAAGAATTT CGTGTTTTAA TCAAATATTG TTTTTTAAAA GGAAAAAATA CAGTTGAAGC
     1321 AAAAACATGG TTAGATAATG AATTTCCAGA TTCAGCACCA GGAAAATCAA CAATTATTGA
     1381 TTGGTATGCA AAATTCAAAC GTGGTGAAAT GTCAACGGAA GATGGTGAAC GTAGTGGACG
     1441 TCCAAAAGAA GTTGTTACAG ATGAAAATAT TAAAAAAATT CATAAAATGA TTCTTAATGA
     1501 CCGTAAAATG AAATTAATTG AAATTGCAGA AGCATTAAAA ATTTCAAAAG AACGTGTTGG
     1561 TCATATTATT CATCAATATC TTGATATGCG TAAGTTATGT GCGAAATGGG TTCCACGTGA
     1621 ATTAACATTT GATCAAAAAC AACGTCGTGT TGATGATTCA AAACGTTGTT TACAATTATT
     1681 AACACGTAAT ACACCAGAAT TTTTTCGTCG TTATGTTACA ATGGATGAAA CATGGTTACA
     1741 TCATTATACA CCTGAATCAA ATCGTCAATC GGCTGAATGG ACAGCGACAG GTGAACCATC
     1801 GCCAAAACGT GGAAAAACAC AAAAATCAGC TGGCAAAGTA ATGGCATCAG TTTTTTGGGA
     1861 TGCGCATGGA ATTATTTTTA TTGATTATCT TGAAAAAGGA AAAACGATTA ATAGTGATTA
     1921 TTATATGGCG TTATTAGAAC GTTTAAAAGT CGAAATTGCG GCAAAACGTC CACATATGAA
     1981 AAAAAAAAAA GTTTTATTTC ATCAAGATAA TGCACCATGT CACAAATCAT TAAGAACGAT
     2041 GGCAAAAATT CATGAATTAG GCTTTGAATT ATTACCTCAT CCACCATATT CACCAGATCT
     2101 TGCACCATCA GATTTTTTTT TATTTTCAGA TCTTAAAAGA ATGCTAGCAG GTAAAAAATT
     2161 TGGCTGTAAT GAAGAAGTTA TTGCAGAAAC AGAAGCATAT TTTGAAGCAA AACCAAAAGA
     2221 ATATTATCAA AATGGTATTA AAAAATTAGA AGGTCGTTAT AATCGTTGTA TTGCTTTAGA
     2281 AGGTAATTAT GTTGAATAAG CTTGGAATCT CCTTCTCGCC TCTTTCGCTG AACACGAAAG
     2341 CGAATCCGTT CAGCACACAC TTTACGATAT GGCGCAAAAA GTCCTCGGCT GCGTGCCGGA
     2401 AGTGAAAGAC ATCCACCTCA CCATGCCCAA CAAGCATTGC CTGCTCGTGG ACCTGTCCCG
     2461 CTTCGGTCAG GACAATCCCA ACGACTTTTC CGCTGCATAA CCCTGCTTCG GGGTCATTAT
     2521 AGCGATTTTT TCGGTATATC CATCCTTTTT CGCACGATAT ACAGGATTTT GCCAAAGGGT
     2581 TCGTGTAGAC TTTCCTTGGT GTATCCAACG GCGTCAGCCG GGCAGGATAG GTGAAGTAGG
     2641 CCCACCCGCG AGCGGGTGTT CCTTCTTCAC TGTCCCTTAT TCGCACCTGG CGGTGCTCAA
     2701 CGGGAATCCT GCTCTGCGAG GCTGGCCGTA CTCCTTCGGA GACGAGACGA GACAGCCTGA
     2761 GAATGGATGC GAGTAATGAT ACAACAATAG CGTGCTGTTC GCACGCTAAG GTCAGGCGGA
     2821 ATGGCACTTC CTTATTCCAG ATGCGTGCGG ATTATGCATG ACTGGCCGTC GTTTTACAAC
     2881 GTCGTGACTG GGAAAACCCT GGCGCTTGTG GTGGATCACA GTTATTGGAG ACTTCCTTGG
     2941 CCGTACGATG GGTTTTGTTT CAGGTATCTG GCACTTTTCG GGGAAATGTG CGCGGAACCC
     3001 CTATTTGTTT ATTTTTCTAA ATACATTCAA ATATGTATCC GCTCATGAGA CAATAACCCT
     3061 GATAAATGCT TCAATAATAT TGAAAAAGGA AGAGTATGAG TATTCAACAT TTCCGTGTCG
     3121 CCCTTATTCC CTTTTTTGCG GCATTTTGCC TTCCTGTTTT TGCTCACCCA GAAACGCTGG
     3181 TGAAAGTAAA AGATGCTGAA GATCAGTTGG GTGCACGAGT GGGTTACATC GAACTGGATC
     3241 TCAACAGCGG TAAGATCCTT GAGAGTTTTC GCCCCGAAGA ACGTTTTCCA ATGATGAGCA
     3301 CTTTTAAAGT TCTGCTATGT GGCGCGGTAT TATCCCGTAT TGACGCCGGG CAAGAGCAAC
     3361 TCGGTCGCCG CATACACTAT TCTCAGAATG ACTTGGTTGA GTACTCACCA GTCACAGAAA
     3421 AGCATCTTAC GGATGGCATG ACAGTAAGAG AATTATGCAG TGCTGCCATA ACCATGAGTG
     3481 ATAACACTGC GGCCAACTTA CTTCTGACAA CGATCGGAGG ACCGAAGGAG CTAACCGCTT
     3541 TTTTGCACAA CATGGGGGAT CATGTAACTC GCCTTGATCG TTGGGAACCG GAGCTGAATG
     3601 AAGCCATACC AAACGACGAG CGTGACACCA CGATGCCTGT AGCAATGGCA ACAACGTTGC
     3661 GCAAACTATT AACTGGCGAA CTACTTACTC TAGCTTCCCG GCAACAATTA ATAGACTGGA
     3721 TGGAGGCGGA TAAAGTTGCA GGACCACTTC TGCGCTCGGC CCTTCCGGCT GGCTGGTTTA
     3781 TTGCTGATAA ATCTGGAGCC GGTGAGCGTG GCTCTCGCGG TATCATTGCA GCACTGGGGC
     3841 CAGATGGTAA GCCCTCCCGT ATCGTAGTTA TCTACACGAC GGGGAGTCAG GCAACTATGG
     3901 ATGAACGAAA TAGACAGATC GCTGAGATAG GTGCCTCACT GATTAAGCAT TGGTAACTGT
     3961 CAGACCAAGT TTACTCATAT ATACTTTAGA TTGATTTAAA ACTTCATTTT TAATTTAAAA
     4021 GGATCTAGGT GAAGATCCTT GAATTGCCAT TATCAACAAG TTTGTACAAA AAAGCAGGCT
     4081 CCGAATTGGT ATCACGAGGA CGATTTGAAG CCCCCTACCC ATTTACGCTG ACTTGACGGG
     4141 ACGGCGGCTT TGTTGAATAG AGCGTCAGAC CCCGTAGAAA AGATCAAAGG ATCTTCGGCC
     4201 GGCCGGCGCG CCGATCTGAA GATCAGCAGT TCAACCTGTT GATAGTACGT ACTAAGCTCT
     4261 CATGTTTCAC GTACTAAGCT CTCATGTTTA ACGTACTAAG CTCTCATGTT TAACGAACTA
     4321 AACCCTCATG GCTAACGTAC TAAGCTCTCA TGGCTAACGT ACTAAGCTCT CATGTTTCAC
     4381 GTACTAAGCT CTCATGTTTG AACAATAAAA TTAATATAAA TCAGCAACTT AAATAGCCTC
     4441 TAAGGTTTTA AGTTTTATAA GAAAAAAAAG AATATATAAG GCTTTTAAAG CCTTTAAGGT
     4501 TTAACGGTTG TGGACAACAA GCCAGGGATG TAACGCACTG AGAAGCCCTT AGAGCCTCTC
     4561 AAAGCAATTT TGAGTGACAC AGGAACACTT AACGGCTGAC ATGGGGCGCG CCCAGCTGTA
     4621 ACGCCAGCAA CGCGGCCTTT TTACGGTTCC TGGCCTTTTG CTGGCCTTTT GCTCACATGT
     4681 TCTTTCCAGC GACATATGCC ATACGCCGAA CTGAACTCCA CCTAATGTCT TGGAGATTGT
     4741 CGGATAGCGC GGAATAGGAT TGTGCCCTCT GAGCGGATAA CAATTTCACA CAGGAAACAG
     4801 CTATGACCAT GACACATGCA TCCACCATCG CAGACTTATC ATCACTGAGC CTCCACCTAG
     4861 CCTATACAAC AATAGCGTGC GTGGTTAGCA CGCTAGGTGG AAGGGCTCGG AGTTGTGGTA
     4921 ATCTATGTAT CCTGGGGTTA GCGTAACAGG TTGGATGATA AGTCCCCGGT CTAGCCGACT
     4981 GCGCAAAAGA CATAATCGAT TCACAAAAAA TAGGCACACG AAAAACAAGT TAAGGGATGC
     5041 AGTTTATGCA TCCCTTAACA AGCTTACTTA TTAAATAATT TATAGCTATT GAAAAGAGAT
     5101 AAGAATTGTT CAAAGCTAAT ATTGTTTAAA TCGTCAATTC CTGCATGTTT TAAGGAATTG
     5161 TTAAATTGAT TTTTTGTAAA TATTTTCTTG TATTCTTTGT TAACCCATTT CATAACGAAA
     5221 TAATTATACT TTTGTTTATC TTTGTGTGAT ATTCTTGATT TTTTTCTACT TAATCTGATA
     5281 AGTGAGCTAT TCACTTTAGG TTTAGGATGA AAATATTCTC TTGGAACCAT ACTTAATATA
     5341 GAAATATCAA CTTCTGCCAT TAAAAGTAAT GCCAATGAGC GTTTTGTATT TAATAATCTT
     5401 TTAGCAAACC CGTATTCCAC GATTAAATAA ATCTCATTAG CTATACTA
//
