# Supplementary material for: A genetic platform for a biocementation bacterium
Source: bioRxiv preprint, doi:10.64898/2025.12.05.692644, version 1 (2025-12-06)
Supplement: Plasmid Sequences [file 692644_file03.zip › Sporosarcina Plasmid Vectors/Transposon plasmids/pGLU_494.gb]

LOCUS       pGLU_494                5716 bp ds-DNA     circular     30-APR-2025
DEFINITION  .
FEATURES             Location/Qualifiers
     CDS             1..1431
                     /label="Tn5.003"
                     /ApEinfo_revcolor="#ffef86"
                     /ApEinfo_fwdcolor="#ffef86"
     prokaryote t... 1436..1616
                     /label="TAmarelleT9"
                     /ApEinfo_revcolor="#f58a5e"
                     /ApEinfo_fwdcolor="#f58a5e"
     miscellaneous   1617..1862
                     /label="oriT"
                     /ApEinfo_revcolor="#84b0dc"
                     /ApEinfo_fwdcolor="#84b0dc"
     miscellaneous   complement(1871..1910)
                     /label="UNS1"
                     /ApEinfo_revcolor="#9eafd2"
                     /ApEinfo_fwdcolor="#9eafd2"
     prokaryote t... complement(1911..1940)
                     /label="L2U5H11"
                     /ApEinfo_revcolor="#f8d3a9"
                     /ApEinfo_fwdcolor="#f8d3a9"
     primer_bind     complement(1993..2009)
                     /label="M13 fwd"
                     /ApEinfo_revcolor="#d59687"
                     /ApEinfo_fwdcolor="#d59687"
     primer_bind     complement(1993..2010)
                     /label="M13-fwd"
                     /ApEinfo_revcolor="#85dae9"
                     /ApEinfo_fwdcolor="#85dae9"
     promoter        2123..2227
                     /label="Pamp"
                     /ApEinfo_revcolor="#faac61"
                     /ApEinfo_fwdcolor="#faac61"
     CDS             2228..3088
                     /label="AmpR"
                     /ApEinfo_revcolor="#f58a5e"
                     /ApEinfo_fwdcolor="#f58a5e"
     misc_recomb     3189..3209
                     /label="attB1"
                     /ApEinfo_revcolor="#c7b0e3"
                     /ApEinfo_fwdcolor="#c7b0e3"
     misc_feature    3189..3209
                     /label="Gateway recomb1"
                     /ApEinfo_revcolor="#f58a5e"
                     /ApEinfo_fwdcolor="#f58a5e"
     ORI             complement(3345..3733)
                     /label="R6K ORI"
                     /ApEinfo_revcolor="#f58a5e"
                     /ApEinfo_fwdcolor="#f58a5e"
     primer_bind     3923..3939
                     /label="M13 rev"
                     /ApEinfo_revcolor="#c7b0e3"
                     /ApEinfo_fwdcolor="#c7b0e3"
     primer_bind     3923..3943
                     /label="M13-rev"
                     /ApEinfo_revcolor="#85dae9"
                     /ApEinfo_fwdcolor="#85dae9"
     prokaryote p... complement(3996..4027)
                     /label="L2U8H11"
                     /ApEinfo_revcolor="#75c6a9"
                     /ApEinfo_fwdcolor="#75c6a9"
     miscellaneous   complement(4028..4067)
                     /label="UNSX"
                     /ApEinfo_revcolor="#9eafd2"
                     /ApEinfo_fwdcolor="#9eafd2"
     miscellaneous   4076..4094
                     /label="Tn5_LE"
                     /ApEinfo_revcolor="#faac61"
                     /ApEinfo_fwdcolor="#faac61"
     miscellaneous   complement(4076..4094)
                     /label="Tn5_RE"
                     /ApEinfo_revcolor="#faac61"
                     /ApEinfo_fwdcolor="#faac61"
     prokaryote t... complement(4095..4180)
                     /label="TermC"
                     /ApEinfo_revcolor="#f8d3a9"
                     /ApEinfo_fwdcolor="#f8d3a9"
     misc_feature    complement(4185..4919)
                     /label="ermC"
                     /ApEinfo_revcolor="#faac61"
                     /ApEinfo_fwdcolor="#faac61"
     prokaryote p... complement(4921..5372)
                     /label="PermC"
                     /ApEinfo_revcolor="#faac61"
                     /ApEinfo_fwdcolor="#faac61"
     RBS             complement(5042..5052)
                     /label="bsRBS"
                     /ApEinfo_revcolor="#b7e6d7"
                     /ApEinfo_fwdcolor="#b7e6d7"
     misc_feature    5373..5402
                     /label="F primer binding"
                     /ApEinfo_revcolor="#d6b295"
                     /ApEinfo_fwdcolor="#d6b295"
     Primer site     5373..5402
                     /label="F-skpp-asm-15-mer-2x"
                     /ApEinfo_revcolor="#f58a5e"
                     /ApEinfo_fwdcolor="#f58a5e"
     Barcode         5407..5426
                     /label="BC.0008"
                     /ApEinfo_revcolor="#c6c9d1"
                     /ApEinfo_fwdcolor="#c6c9d1"
     Barcode         5407..5426
                     /label=">skpp-8-F sk20mer-88693"
                     /ApEinfo_revcolor="#faac61"
                     /ApEinfo_fwdcolor="#faac61"
     Primer site     5450..5479
                     /label="R-skpp-asm-15-mer-2x"
                     /ApEinfo_revcolor="#f58a5e"
                     /ApEinfo_fwdcolor="#f58a5e"
     misc_feature    complement(5450..5479)
                     /label="R primer binding"
                     /ApEinfo_revcolor="#d6b295"
                     /ApEinfo_fwdcolor="#d6b295"
     miscellaneous   5480..5498
                     /label="Tn5_RE"
                     /ApEinfo_revcolor="#faac61"
                     /ApEinfo_fwdcolor="#faac61"
     miscellaneous   complement(5480..5498)
                     /label="Tn5_LE"
                     /ApEinfo_revcolor="#faac61"
                     /ApEinfo_fwdcolor="#faac61"
     terminator      5499..5559
                     /label="L3S2P21"
                     /ApEinfo_revcolor="#c6c9d1"
                     /ApEinfo_fwdcolor="#c6c9d1"
     Promoter        5560..5716
                     /label="p05190"
                     /ApEinfo_revcolor="#b1ff67"
                     /ApEinfo_fwdcolor="#b1ff67"
ORIGIN
        1 ATGATTACAT CGGCTTTACA TCGTGCAGCA GATTGGGCAA AATCAGTTTT TTCGTCGGCC
       61 GCATTAGGTG ATCCACGTCG TACAGCACGT TTAGTTAACG TAGCAGCACA GTTAGCGAAA
      121 TATTCAGGTA AATCAATTAC AATTTCATCA GAAGGTTCAA AAGCGATGCA AGAAGGTGCA
      181 TATCGTTTTA TTCGTAACCC AAATGTTTCA GCAGAAGCAA TTCGTAAAGC AGGTGCGATG
      241 CAAACAGTTA AATTAGCGCA AGAATTTCCA GAATTATTAG CTATTGAAGA TACAACATCG
      301 TTATCATATC GTCATCAAGT TGCAGAAGAA TTAGGTAAAT TAGGTTCAAT TCAAGATAAA
      361 TCACGTGGTT GGTGGGTTCA TTCAGTTTTA TTATTAGAAG CAACAACATT TCGTACAGTT
      421 GGTTTATTAC ATCAGGAATG GTGGATGCGT CCAGATGATC CAGCAGATGC AGATGAAAAA
      481 GAATCAGGTA AATGGTTAGC GGCCGCCGCT ACTTCGCGTT TAAGGATGGG TTCAATGATG
      541 TCAAATGTTA TTGCAGTTTG TGATCGTGAA GCAGATATTC ATGCATATTT ACAGGATAAA
      601 TTAGCGCATA ATGAACGTTT TGTTGTTCGT TCAAAACATC CACGTAAAGA TGTTGAATCA
      661 GGTTTATATT TATATGATCA CTTAAAAAAT CAACCAGAAT TAGGTGGTTA TCAAATTTCA
      721 ATTCCACAAA AAGGTGTTGT TGATAAACGT GGTAAACGTA AAAATCGTCC AGCACGTAAA
      781 GCATCATTAT CATTACGTTC AGGTCGTATT ACATTAAAAC AAGGTAATAT TACATTAAAT
      841 GCAGTTTTAG CGGAAGAAAT TAACCCACCA AAAGGTGAAA CACCATTAAA ATGGTTATTA
      901 TTAACATCAG AGCCAGTTGA ATCGTTAGCG CAGGCATTAC GTGTTATTGA TATTTATACA
      961 CATCGTTGGC GTATTGAAGA ATTTCACAAA GCATGGAAAA CGGGTGCAGG TGCAGAACGT
     1021 CAACGTATGG AAGAACCAGA TAATTTAGAA CGTATGGTTT CAATTTTATC ATTTGTTGCA
     1081 GTTCGTTTAT TACAGTTACG TGAATCGTTT ACTCCACCAC AGGCTTTACG TGCACAAGGT
     1141 TTATTAAAAG AAGCAGAACA CGTAGAATCA CAATCAGCAG AAACAGTTTT AACACCAGAT
     1201 GAATGTCAGT TATTAGGTTA TTTAGATAAA GGTAAACGTA AACGTAAAGA AAAAGCAGGT
     1261 TCATTACAGT GGGCATATAT GGCAATTGCA CGTTTAGGTG GTTTTATGGA TTCAAAACGT
     1321 ACAGGTATTG CATCATGGGG TGCATTATGG GAAGGTTGGG AAGCATTACA GTCAAAATTA
     1381 GATGGTTTTT TAGCGGCAAA AGACTTAATG GCACAAGGTA TTAAAATCTA AGCTTGGAAT
     1441 CTCCTTCTCG CCTCTTTCGC TGAACACGAA AGCGAATCCG TTCAGCACAC ACTTTACGAT
     1501 ATGGCGCAAA AAGTCCTCGG CTGCGTGCCG GAAGTGAAAG ACATCCACCT CACCATGCCC
     1561 AACAAGCATT GCCTGCTCGT GGACCTGTCC CGCTTCGGTC AGGACAATCC CAACGACTTT
     1621 TCCGCTGCAT AACCCTGCTT CGGGGTCATT ATAGCGATTT TTTCGGTATA TCCATCCTTT
     1681 TTCGCACGAT ATACAGGATT TTGCCAAAGG GTTCGTGTAG ACTTTCCTTG GTGTATCCAA
     1741 CGGCGTCAGC CGGGCAGGAT AGGTGAAGTA GGCCCACCCG CGAGCGGGTG TTCCTTCTTC
     1801 ACTGTCCCTT ATTCGCACCT GGCGGTGCTC AACGGGAATC CTGCTCTGCG AGGCTGGCCG
     1861 TACTCCTTCG GAGACGAGAC GAGACAGCCT GAGAATGGAT GCGAGTAATG ATACAACAAT
     1921 AGCGTGCTGT TCGCACGCTA AGGTCAGGCG GAATGGCACT TCCTTATTCC AGATGCGTGC
     1981 GGATTATGCA TGACTGGCCG TCGTTTTACA ACGTCGTGAC TGGGAAAACC CTGGCGCTTG
     2041 TGGTGGATCA CAGTTATTGG AGACTTCCTT GGCCGTACGA TGGGTTTTGT TTCAGGTATC
     2101 TGGCACTTTT CGGGGAAATG TGCGCGGAAC CCCTATTTGT TTATTTTTCT AAATACATTC
     2161 AAATATGTAT CCGCTCATGA GACAATAACC CTGATAAATG CTTCAATAAT ATTGAAAAAG
     2221 GAAGAGTATG AGTATTCAAC ATTTCCGTGT CGCCCTTATT CCCTTTTTTG CGGCATTTTG
     2281 CCTTCCTGTT TTTGCTCACC CAGAAACGCT GGTGAAAGTA AAAGATGCTG AAGATCAGTT
     2341 GGGTGCACGA GTGGGTTACA TCGAACTGGA TCTCAACAGC GGTAAGATCC TTGAGAGTTT
     2401 TCGCCCCGAA GAACGTTTTC CAATGATGAG CACTTTTAAA GTTCTGCTAT GTGGCGCGGT
     2461 ATTATCCCGT ATTGACGCCG GGCAAGAGCA ACTCGGTCGC CGCATACACT ATTCTCAGAA
     2521 TGACTTGGTT GAGTACTCAC CAGTCACAGA AAAGCATCTT ACGGATGGCA TGACAGTAAG
     2581 AGAATTATGC AGTGCTGCCA TAACCATGAG TGATAACACT GCGGCCAACT TACTTCTGAC
     2641 AACGATCGGA GGACCGAAGG AGCTAACCGC TTTTTTGCAC AACATGGGGG ATCATGTAAC
     2701 TCGCCTTGAT CGTTGGGAAC CGGAGCTGAA TGAAGCCATA CCAAACGACG AGCGTGACAC
     2761 CACGATGCCT GTAGCAATGG CAACAACGTT GCGCAAACTA TTAACTGGCG AACTACTTAC
     2821 TCTAGCTTCC CGGCAACAAT TAATAGACTG GATGGAGGCG GATAAAGTTG CAGGACCACT
     2881 TCTGCGCTCG GCCCTTCCGG CTGGCTGGTT TATTGCTGAT AAATCTGGAG CCGGTGAGCG
     2941 TGGCTCTCGC GGTATCATTG CAGCACTGGG GCCAGATGGT AAGCCCTCCC GTATCGTAGT
     3001 TATCTACACG ACGGGGAGTC AGGCAACTAT GGATGAACGA AATAGACAGA TCGCTGAGAT
     3061 AGGTGCCTCA CTGATTAAGC ATTGGTAACT GTCAGACCAA GTTTACTCAT ATATACTTTA
     3121 GATTGATTTA AAACTTCATT TTTAATTTAA AAGGATCTAG GTGAAGATCC TTGAATTGCC
     3181 ATTATCAACA AGTTTGTACA AAAAAGCAGG CTCCGAATTG GTATCACGAG GACGATTTGA
     3241 AGCCCCCTAC CCATTTACGC TGACTTGACG GGACGGCGGC TTTGTTGAAT AGAGCGTCAG
     3301 ACCCCGTAGA AAAGATCAAA GGATCTTCGG CCGGCCGGCG CGCCGATCTG AAGATCAGCA
     3361 GTTCAACCTG TTGATAGTAC GTACTAAGCT CTCATGTTTC ACGTACTAAG CTCTCATGTT
     3421 TAACGTACTA AGCTCTCATG TTTAACGAAC TAAACCCTCA TGGCTAACGT ACTAAGCTCT
     3481 CATGGCTAAC GTACTAAGCT CTCATGTTTC ACGTACTAAG CTCTCATGTT TGAACAATAA
     3541 AATTAATATA AATCAGCAAC TTAAATAGCC TCTAAGGTTT TAAGTTTTAT AAGAAAAAAA
     3601 AGAATATATA AGGCTTTTAA AGCCTTTAAG GTTTAACGGT TGTGGACAAC AAGCCAGGGA
     3661 TGTAACGCAC TGAGAAGCCC TTAGAGCCTC TCAAAGCAAT TTTGAGTGAC ACAGGAACAC
     3721 TTAACGGCTG ACATGGGGCG CGCCCAGCTG TAACGCCAGC AACGCGGCCT TTTTACGGTT
     3781 CCTGGCCTTT TGCTGGCCTT TTGCTCACAT GTTCTTTCCA GCGACATATG CCATACGCCG
     3841 AACTGAACTC CACCTAATGT CTTGGAGATT GTCGGATAGC GCGGAATAGG ATTGTGCCCT
     3901 CTGAGCGGAT AACAATTTCA CACAGGAAAC AGCTATGACC ATGACACATG CATCCACCAT
     3961 CGCAGACTTA TCATCACTGA GCCTCCACCT AGCCTATACA ACAATAGCGT GCGTGGTTAG
     4021 CACGCTAGGT GGAAGGGCTC GGAGTTGTGG TAATCTATGT ATCCTGGGGT TAGCGCTGTC
     4081 TCTTATACAC ATCTGCCGAC TGCGCAAAAG ACATAATCGA TTCACAAAAA ATAGGCACAC
     4141 GAAAAACAAG TTAAGGGATG CAGTTTATGC ATCCCTTAAC AAGCTTACTT ATTAAATAAT
     4201 TTATAGCTAT TGAAAAGAGA TAAGAATTGT TCAAAGCTAA TATTGTTTAA ATCGTCAATT
     4261 CCTGCATGTT TTAAGGAATT GTTAAATTGA TTTTTTGTAA ATATTTTCTT GTATTCTTTG
     4321 TTAACCCATT TCATAACGAA ATAATTATAC TTTTGTTTAT CTTTGTGTGA TATTCTTGAT
     4381 TTTTTTCTAC TTAATCTGAT AAGTGAGCTA TTCACTTTAG GTTTAGGATG AAAATATTCT
     4441 CTTGGAACCA TACTTAATAT AGAAATATCA ACTTCTGCCA TTAAAAGTAA TGCCAATGAG
     4501 CGTTTTGTAT TTAATAATCT TTTAGCAAAC CCGTATTCCA CGATTAAATA AATCTCATTA
     4561 GCTATACTAT CAAAAACAAT TTTGCGTATT ATATCCGTAC TTATGTTATA AGGTATATTA
     4621 CCATATATTT TATAGGATTG GTTTTTAGGA AATTTAAACT GCAATATATC CTTGTTTAAA
     4681 ACTTGGAAAT TATCGTGATC AACAAGTTTA TTTTCTGTAG TTTTGCATAA TTTATGGTCT
     4741 ATTTCAATGG CAGTTACGAA ATTACACCTC TTTACTAATT CAAGGGTAAA ATGGCCTTTT
     4801 CCTGAGCCGA TTTCAAAGAT ATTATCATGT TCATTTAATC TTATGTTTGT CATAATCTTG
     4861 TCGATATTAT GCTTAGAAGT AATAAAGTTT TGACTGTGTT TTATATTTTT CTCGTTCATT
     4921 TATAACCCTC TTTAATTTGG TTATATGAAT TTTGCTTATT AACGATTCAT TATAACCACT
     4981 TATTTTTTGT TTGGTTGATA ATGAACTGTG CTGATTACAA AAATACTAAA AATGCCCATA
     5041 TTTTTTCCTC CTTATAAAAT TAGTATAATT ATAGCACGAC CTCTGATAAA TATGAACATG
     5101 ATGAGTGATC GTTAAATTTA TACTGCAATC GGATGCGATT ATTGAATAAA AGATATGAGA
     5161 GATTTATCTA ATTTCTTTTT TCTTGTAAAA AAAGAAAGTT CTTAAAGGTT TTATAGTTTT
     5221 GGTCGTAGAG CACACGGTTT AACGACTTAA TTACGAAGTA AATAAGTCTA GTGTGTTAGA
     5281 CTTTATGAAA TCTATATACG TTTATATATA TTTATTATCC GGAGGTGTAG CATGTCTCAT
     5341 TCAATTTTGA GGGTTGCCAG AGTTAAAGGA TCGGGTCACG CGTAGGACGC GTCGAGTAGG
     5401 GTAATGTAAC TACCAGTATC CACCGCGCAn nnnnnnnnnn nnnnnnnnnG TTCCGCAGCC
     5461 ACACGCCGTG TGAAGCTGGA GATGTGTATA AGAGACAGCT CGGTACCAAA TTCCAGAAAA
     5521 GAGGCCTCCC GAAAGGGGGG CCTTTTTTCG TTTTGGTCCG AGGGATTGCA CTTTTCATAC
     5581 CATCATTGAG CCGGACTTTC CGGCTTTTTT CTATTTCAAC GATAAATTGG ATTATCTAGC
     5641 CAATCCCCGG GTTTTCTTTA AATCCATTGG AATTTTGATA TAATGAATAA AACATGACTT
     5701 TATAGTGAGG TACATA
//
