# Supplementary material for: A genetic platform for a biocementation bacterium
Source: bioRxiv preprint, doi:10.64898/2025.12.05.692644, version 1 (2025-12-06)
Supplement: Plasmid Sequences [file 692644_file03.zip › Sporosarcina Plasmid Vectors/Transposon plasmids/pGLU_447.gb]

LOCUS       pGLU_447                5448 bp ds-DNA     circular     28-MAY-2025
DEFINITION  .
FEATURES             Location/Qualifiers
     prokaryote p... complement(352..803)
                     /label="PermC"
                     /ApEinfo_revcolor="#faac61"
                     /ApEinfo_fwdcolor="#faac61"
     RBS             complement(473..483)
                     /label="bsRBS"
                     /ApEinfo_revcolor="#b7e6d7"
                     /ApEinfo_fwdcolor="#b7e6d7"
     Primer site     804..833
                     /label="F-skpp-asm-15-mer-2x"
                     /ApEinfo_revcolor="#f58a5e"
                     /ApEinfo_fwdcolor="#f58a5e"
     misc_feature    804..833
                     /label="F primer binding"
                     /ApEinfo_revcolor="#d6b295"
                     /ApEinfo_fwdcolor="#d6b295"
     Barcode         838..857
                     /label="BC.0003"
                     /ApEinfo_revcolor="#c6c9d1"
                     /ApEinfo_fwdcolor="#c6c9d1"
     Barcode         838..857
                     /label=">skpp-3-F sk20mer-83381"
                     /ApEinfo_revcolor="#faac61"
                     /ApEinfo_fwdcolor="#faac61"
     Primer site     881..910
                     /label="R-skpp-asm-15-mer-2x"
                     /ApEinfo_revcolor="#f58a5e"
                     /ApEinfo_fwdcolor="#f58a5e"
     misc_feature    complement(881..910)
                     /label="R primer binding"
                     /ApEinfo_revcolor="#d6b295"
                     /ApEinfo_fwdcolor="#d6b295"
     miscellaneous   911..940
                     /label="Himar_RE"
                     /ApEinfo_revcolor="#faac61"
                     /ApEinfo_fwdcolor="#faac61"
     miscellaneous   complement(911..940)
                     /label="Himar_LE"
                     /ApEinfo_revcolor="#faac61"
                     /ApEinfo_fwdcolor="#faac61"
     terminator      941..1001
                     /label="L3S2P21"
                     /ApEinfo_revcolor="#c6c9d1"
                     /ApEinfo_fwdcolor="#c6c9d1"
     Promoter        1002..1150
                     /label="p16320"
                     /ApEinfo_revcolor="#b1ff67"
                     /ApEinfo_fwdcolor="#b1ff67"
     misc_feature    1151..1225
                     /label="RiboJ"
                     /ApEinfo_revcolor="#c7b0e3"
                     /ApEinfo_fwdcolor="#c7b0e3"
     RBS             1235..1246
                     /label="strong bacterial ribosome binding site (Elowitz and Leibler, 2000)"
                     /ApEinfo_revcolor="#d6b295"
                     /ApEinfo_fwdcolor="#d6b295"
     CDS             1253..2299
                     /label="Himar.004"
                     /ApEinfo_revcolor="#ffef86"
                     /ApEinfo_fwdcolor="#ffef86"
     prokaryote t... 2304..2484
                     /label="TAmarelleT9"
                     /ApEinfo_revcolor="#f58a5e"
                     /ApEinfo_fwdcolor="#f58a5e"
     miscellaneous   2485..2730
                     /label="oriT"
                     /ApEinfo_revcolor="#84b0dc"
                     /ApEinfo_fwdcolor="#84b0dc"
     miscellaneous   complement(2739..2778)
                     /label="UNS1"
                     /ApEinfo_revcolor="#9eafd2"
                     /ApEinfo_fwdcolor="#9eafd2"
     prokaryote t... complement(2779..2808)
                     /label="L2U5H11"
                     /ApEinfo_revcolor="#f8d3a9"
                     /ApEinfo_fwdcolor="#f8d3a9"
     primer_bind     complement(2861..2877)
                     /label="M13 fwd"
                     /ApEinfo_revcolor="#d59687"
                     /ApEinfo_fwdcolor="#d59687"
     primer_bind     complement(2861..2878)
                     /label="M13-fwd"
                     /ApEinfo_revcolor="#85dae9"
                     /ApEinfo_fwdcolor="#85dae9"
     promoter        2991..3095
                     /label="Pamp"
                     /ApEinfo_revcolor="#faac61"
                     /ApEinfo_fwdcolor="#faac61"
     CDS             3096..3956
                     /label="AmpR"
                     /ApEinfo_revcolor="#f58a5e"
                     /ApEinfo_fwdcolor="#f58a5e"
     misc_feature    4057..4077
                     /label="Gateway recomb1"
                     /ApEinfo_revcolor="#f58a5e"
                     /ApEinfo_fwdcolor="#f58a5e"
     misc_recomb     4057..4077
                     /label="attB1"
                     /ApEinfo_revcolor="#c7b0e3"
                     /ApEinfo_fwdcolor="#c7b0e3"
     ORI             complement(4213..4601)
                     /label="R6K ORI"
                     /ApEinfo_revcolor="#f58a5e"
                     /ApEinfo_fwdcolor="#f58a5e"
     primer_bind     4791..4807
                     /label="M13 rev"
                     /ApEinfo_revcolor="#c7b0e3"
                     /ApEinfo_fwdcolor="#c7b0e3"
     primer_bind     4791..4811
                     /label="M13-rev"
                     /ApEinfo_revcolor="#85dae9"
                     /ApEinfo_fwdcolor="#85dae9"
     prokaryote p... complement(4864..4895)
                     /label="L2U8H11"
                     /ApEinfo_revcolor="#75c6a9"
                     /ApEinfo_fwdcolor="#75c6a9"
     miscellaneous   complement(4896..4935)
                     /label="UNSX"
                     /ApEinfo_revcolor="#9eafd2"
                     /ApEinfo_fwdcolor="#9eafd2"
     miscellaneous   4944..4973
                     /label="Himar_LE"
                     /ApEinfo_revcolor="#faac61"
                     /ApEinfo_fwdcolor="#faac61"
     miscellaneous   complement(4944..4973)
                     /label="Himar_RE"
                     /ApEinfo_revcolor="#faac61"
                     /ApEinfo_fwdcolor="#faac61"
     prokaryote t... complement(4974..5059)
                     /label="TermC"
                     /ApEinfo_revcolor="#f8d3a9"
                     /ApEinfo_fwdcolor="#f8d3a9"
ORIGIN
        1 TCAAAAACAA TTTTGCGTAT TATATCCGTA CTTATGTTAT AAGGTATATT ACCATATATT
       61 TTATAGGATT GGTTTTTAGG AAATTTAAAC TGCAATATAT CCTTGTTTAA AACTTGGAAA
      121 TTATCGTGAT CAACAAGTTT ATTTTCTGTA GTTTTGCATA ATTTATGGTC TATTTCAATG
      181 GCAGTTACGA AATTACACCT CTTTACTAAT TCAAGGGTAA AATGGCCTTT TCCTGAGCCG
      241 ATTTCAAAGA TATTATCATG TTCATTTAAT CTTATGTTTG TCATAATCTT GTCGATATTA
      301 TGCTTAGAAG TAATAAAGTT TTGACTGTGT TTTATATTTT TCTCGTTCAT TTATAACCCT
      361 CTTTAATTTG GTTATATGAA TTTTGCTTAT TAACGATTCA TTATAACCAC TTATTTTTTG
      421 TTTGGTTGAT AATGAACTGT GCTGATTACA AAAATACTAA AAATGCCCAT ATTTTTTCCT
      481 CCTTATAAAA TTAGTATAAT TATAGCACGA CCTCTGATAA ATATGAACAT GATGAGTGAT
      541 CGTTAAATTT ATACTGCAAT CGGATGCGAT TATTGAATAA AAGATATGAG AGATTTATCT
      601 AATTTCTTTT TTCTTGTAAA AAAAGAAAGT TCTTAAAGGT TTTATAGTTT TGGTCGTAGA
      661 GCACACGGTT TAACGACTTA ATTACGAAGT AAATAAGTCT AGTGTGTTAG ACTTTATGAA
      721 ATCTATATAC GTTTATATAT ATTTATTATC CGGAGGTGTA GCATGTCTCA TTCAATTTTG
      781 AGGGTTGCCA GAGTTAAAGG ATCGGGTCAC GCGTAGGACG CGTCGAGTAG GGTAATGTTG
      841 GTCATGTGCT TTTCGTTGCA nnnnnnnnnn nnnnnnnnnn GTTCCGCAGC CACACGCCGT
      901 GTGAAGCTGG TAGACCGGGG ACTTATCATC CAACCTGTTA CTCGGTACCA AATTCCAGAA
      961 AAGAGGCCTC CCGAAAGGGG GGCCTTTTTT CGTTTTGGTC CTAGGACAAT TACCTGCCTA
     1021 GTCAGGGGAT TTGAACGAGT GCAATTGCCT GCTTAGTCAG GTAATTTGGA TGGAAAAATT
     1081 CAGCAAGGGT ACAACTTGCA TAATCGGACC TATCAAAGAA TAGGCAAAAA ACATTTAGGA
     1141 GGAAATCATA AGCTGTCACC GGATGTGCTT TCCGGTCTGA TGAGTCCGTG AGGACGAAAC
     1201 AGCCTCTACA AATAATTTTG TTTAAGAATT CATTAAAGAG GAGAAAGGTA CCATGGAAAA
     1261 AAAGGAATTT CGTGTATTAA TCAAATACTG TTTTTTGAAG GGCAAAAATA CGGTAGAAGC
     1321 GAAAACTTGG CTAGATAATG AGTTTCCCGA CTCGGCACCT GGGAAATCTA CGATCATCGA
     1381 TTGGTATGCG AAATTCAAGC GTGGTGAAAT GTCGACCGAG GACGGTGAAA GATCTGGCAG
     1441 ACCCAAAGAG GTAGTAACGG ACGAAAACAT CAAAAAAATC CACAAAATGA TCTTAAATGA
     1501 CCGTAAAATG AAGTTAATCG AGATCGCGGA GGCACTTAAG ATCTCTAAGG AACGTGTAGG
     1561 TCATATCATC CATCAATATT TAGATATGAG GAAGCTCTGT GCCAAATGGG TACCCAGAGA
     1621 GCTCACGTTT GACCAAAAAC AACGCCGTGT AGATGATTCG AAGAGGTGTT TACAGTTGCT
     1681 TACTCGTAAT ACGCCTGAGT TTTTCCGTCG CTATGTAACG ATGGATGAAA CGTGGCTCCA
     1741 TCACTACACT CCGGAGTCTA ATCGCCAGTC GGCGGAGTGG ACGGCCACGG GTGAACCCTC
     1801 GCCCAAGCGT GGCAAGACTC AAAAGTCTGC GGGTAAAGTG ATGGCATCGG TATTTTGGGA
     1861 TGCCCATGGC ATCATCTTTA TCGATTATCT AGAGAAGGGC AAAACGATCA ACTCTGACTA
     1921 TTATATGGCC CTTTTAGAGC GTTTAAAGGT CGAAATCGCC GCGAAAAGGC CTCACATGAA
     1981 GAAGAAAAAA GTATTATTCC ACCAAGACAA CGCGCCCTGC CACAAGTCTT TACGAACCAT
     2041 GGCGAAAATC CATGAATTAG GTTTCGAATT ACTACCTCAC CCCCCCTATT CGCCTGATTT
     2101 GGCACCTTCG GACTTTTTCT TATTCTCTGA CCTCAAACGG ATGCTCGCGG GGAAAAAATT
     2161 TGGTTGCAAT GAAGAGGTAA TCGCAGAAAC TGAGGCATAT TTTGAGGCGA AACCCAAGGA
     2221 GTACTACCAA AATGGTATCA AAAAATTAGA AGGTCGTTAT AATCGTTGTA TCGCGCTAGA
     2281 AGGGAACTAT GTAGAATAAG CTTGGAATCT CCTTCTCGCC TCTTTCGCTG AACACGAAAG
     2341 CGAATCCGTT CAGCACACAC TTTACGATAT GGCGCAAAAA GTCCTCGGCT GCGTGCCGGA
     2401 AGTGAAAGAC ATCCACCTCA CCATGCCCAA CAAGCATTGC CTGCTCGTGG ACCTGTCCCG
     2461 CTTCGGTCAG GACAATCCCA ACGACTTTTC CGCTGCATAA CCCTGCTTCG GGGTCATTAT
     2521 AGCGATTTTT TCGGTATATC CATCCTTTTT CGCACGATAT ACAGGATTTT GCCAAAGGGT
     2581 TCGTGTAGAC TTTCCTTGGT GTATCCAACG GCGTCAGCCG GGCAGGATAG GTGAAGTAGG
     2641 CCCACCCGCG AGCGGGTGTT CCTTCTTCAC TGTCCCTTAT TCGCACCTGG CGGTGCTCAA
     2701 CGGGAATCCT GCTCTGCGAG GCTGGCCGTA CTCCTTCGGA GACGAGACGA GACAGCCTGA
     2761 GAATGGATGC GAGTAATGAT ACAACAATAG CGTGCTGTTC GCACGCTAAG GTCAGGCGGA
     2821 ATGGCACTTC CTTATTCCAG ATGCGTGCGG ATTATGCATG ACTGGCCGTC GTTTTACAAC
     2881 GTCGTGACTG GGAAAACCCT GGCGCTTGTG GTGGATCACA GTTATTGGAG ACTTCCTTGG
     2941 CCGTACGATG GGTTTTGTTT CAGGTATCTG GCACTTTTCG GGGAAATGTG CGCGGAACCC
     3001 CTATTTGTTT ATTTTTCTAA ATACATTCAA ATATGTATCC GCTCATGAGA CAATAACCCT
     3061 GATAAATGCT TCAATAATAT TGAAAAAGGA AGAGTATGAG TATTCAACAT TTCCGTGTCG
     3121 CCCTTATTCC CTTTTTTGCG GCATTTTGCC TTCCTGTTTT TGCTCACCCA GAAACGCTGG
     3181 TGAAAGTAAA AGATGCTGAA GATCAGTTGG GTGCACGAGT GGGTTACATC GAACTGGATC
     3241 TCAACAGCGG TAAGATCCTT GAGAGTTTTC GCCCCGAAGA ACGTTTTCCA ATGATGAGCA
     3301 CTTTTAAAGT TCTGCTATGT GGCGCGGTAT TATCCCGTAT TGACGCCGGG CAAGAGCAAC
     3361 TCGGTCGCCG CATACACTAT TCTCAGAATG ACTTGGTTGA GTACTCACCA GTCACAGAAA
     3421 AGCATCTTAC GGATGGCATG ACAGTAAGAG AATTATGCAG TGCTGCCATA ACCATGAGTG
     3481 ATAACACTGC GGCCAACTTA CTTCTGACAA CGATCGGAGG ACCGAAGGAG CTAACCGCTT
     3541 TTTTGCACAA CATGGGGGAT CATGTAACTC GCCTTGATCG TTGGGAACCG GAGCTGAATG
     3601 AAGCCATACC AAACGACGAG CGTGACACCA CGATGCCTGT AGCAATGGCA ACAACGTTGC
     3661 GCAAACTATT AACTGGCGAA CTACTTACTC TAGCTTCCCG GCAACAATTA ATAGACTGGA
     3721 TGGAGGCGGA TAAAGTTGCA GGACCACTTC TGCGCTCGGC CCTTCCGGCT GGCTGGTTTA
     3781 TTGCTGATAA ATCTGGAGCC GGTGAGCGTG GCTCTCGCGG TATCATTGCA GCACTGGGGC
     3841 CAGATGGTAA GCCCTCCCGT ATCGTAGTTA TCTACACGAC GGGGAGTCAG GCAACTATGG
     3901 ATGAACGAAA TAGACAGATC GCTGAGATAG GTGCCTCACT GATTAAGCAT TGGTAACTGT
     3961 CAGACCAAGT TTACTCATAT ATACTTTAGA TTGATTTAAA ACTTCATTTT TAATTTAAAA
     4021 GGATCTAGGT GAAGATCCTT GAATTGCCAT TATCAACAAG TTTGTACAAA AAAGCAGGCT
     4081 CCGAATTGGT ATCACGAGGA CGATTTGAAG CCCCCTACCC ATTTACGCTG ACTTGACGGG
     4141 ACGGCGGCTT TGTTGAATAG AGCGTCAGAC CCCGTAGAAA AGATCAAAGG ATCTTCGGCC
     4201 GGCCGGCGCG CCGATCTGAA GATCAGCAGT TCAACCTGTT GATAGTACGT ACTAAGCTCT
     4261 CATGTTTCAC GTACTAAGCT CTCATGTTTA ACGTACTAAG CTCTCATGTT TAACGAACTA
     4321 AACCCTCATG GCTAACGTAC TAAGCTCTCA TGGCTAACGT ACTAAGCTCT CATGTTTCAC
     4381 GTACTAAGCT CTCATGTTTG AACAATAAAA TTAATATAAA TCAGCAACTT AAATAGCCTC
     4441 TAAGGTTTTA AGTTTTATAA GAAAAAAAAG AATATATAAG GCTTTTAAAG CCTTTAAGGT
     4501 TTAACGGTTG TGGACAACAA GCCAGGGATG TAACGCACTG AGAAGCCCTT AGAGCCTCTC
     4561 AAAGCAATTT TGAGTGACAC AGGAACACTT AACGGCTGAC ATGGGGCGCG CCCAGCTGTA
     4621 ACGCCAGCAA CGCGGCCTTT TTACGGTTCC TGGCCTTTTG CTGGCCTTTT GCTCACATGT
     4681 TCTTTCCAGC GACATATGCC ATACGCCGAA CTGAACTCCA CCTAATGTCT TGGAGATTGT
     4741 CGGATAGCGC GGAATAGGAT TGTGCCCTCT GAGCGGATAA CAATTTCACA CAGGAAACAG
     4801 CTATGACCAT GACACATGCA TCCACCATCG CAGACTTATC ATCACTGAGC CTCCACCTAG
     4861 CCTATACAAC AATAGCGTGC GTGGTTAGCA CGCTAGGTGG AAGGGCTCGG AGTTGTGGTA
     4921 ATCTATGTAT CCTGGGGTTA GCGTAACAGG TTGGATGATA AGTCCCCGGT CTAGCCGACT
     4981 GCGCAAAAGA CATAATCGAT TCACAAAAAA TAGGCACACG AAAAACAAGT TAAGGGATGC
     5041 AGTTTATGCA TCCCTTAACA AGCTTACTTA TTAAATAATT TATAGCTATT GAAAAGAGAT
     5101 AAGAATTGTT CAAAGCTAAT ATTGTTTAAA TCGTCAATTC CTGCATGTTT TAAGGAATTG
     5161 TTAAATTGAT TTTTTGTAAA TATTTTCTTG TATTCTTTGT TAACCCATTT CATAACGAAA
     5221 TAATTATACT TTTGTTTATC TTTGTGTGAT ATTCTTGATT TTTTTCTACT TAATCTGATA
     5281 AGTGAGCTAT TCACTTTAGG TTTAGGATGA AAATATTCTC TTGGAACCAT ACTTAATATA
     5341 GAAATATCAA CTTCTGCCAT TAAAAGTAAT GCCAATGAGC GTTTTGTATT TAATAATCTT
     5401 TTAGCAAACC CGTATTCCAC GATTAAATAA ATCTCATTAG CTATACTA
//
