# Supplementary material for: A genetic platform for a biocementation bacterium
Source: bioRxiv preprint, doi:10.64898/2025.12.05.692644, version 1 (2025-12-06)
Supplement: Plasmid Sequences [file 692644_file03.zip › Sporosarcina Plasmid Vectors/Transposon plasmids/pGLU_480.gb]

LOCUS       pGLU_480                5780 bp ds-DNA     circular     30-APR-2025
DEFINITION  .
FEATURES             Location/Qualifiers
     CDS             1..1431
                     /label="Tn5.002"
                     /ApEinfo_revcolor="#ffef86"
                     /ApEinfo_fwdcolor="#ffef86"
     prokaryote t... 1436..1616
                     /label="TAmarelleT9"
                     /ApEinfo_revcolor="#f58a5e"
                     /ApEinfo_fwdcolor="#f58a5e"
     miscellaneous   1617..1862
                     /label="oriT"
                     /ApEinfo_revcolor="#84b0dc"
                     /ApEinfo_fwdcolor="#84b0dc"
     miscellaneous   complement(1871..1910)
                     /label="UNS1"
                     /ApEinfo_revcolor="#9eafd2"
                     /ApEinfo_fwdcolor="#9eafd2"
     prokaryote t... complement(1911..1940)
                     /label="L2U5H11"
                     /ApEinfo_revcolor="#f8d3a9"
                     /ApEinfo_fwdcolor="#f8d3a9"
     primer_bind     complement(1993..2009)
                     /label="M13 fwd"
                     /ApEinfo_revcolor="#d59687"
                     /ApEinfo_fwdcolor="#d59687"
     primer_bind     complement(1993..2010)
                     /label="M13-fwd"
                     /ApEinfo_revcolor="#85dae9"
                     /ApEinfo_fwdcolor="#85dae9"
     promoter        2123..2227
                     /label="Pamp"
                     /ApEinfo_revcolor="#faac61"
                     /ApEinfo_fwdcolor="#faac61"
     CDS             2228..3088
                     /label="AmpR"
                     /ApEinfo_revcolor="#f58a5e"
                     /ApEinfo_fwdcolor="#f58a5e"
     misc_recomb     3189..3209
                     /label="attB1"
                     /ApEinfo_revcolor="#c7b0e3"
                     /ApEinfo_fwdcolor="#c7b0e3"
     misc_feature    3189..3209
                     /label="Gateway recomb1"
                     /ApEinfo_revcolor="#f58a5e"
                     /ApEinfo_fwdcolor="#f58a5e"
     ORI             complement(3345..3733)
                     /label="R6K ORI"
                     /ApEinfo_revcolor="#f58a5e"
                     /ApEinfo_fwdcolor="#f58a5e"
     primer_bind     3923..3939
                     /label="M13 rev"
                     /ApEinfo_revcolor="#c7b0e3"
                     /ApEinfo_fwdcolor="#c7b0e3"
     primer_bind     3923..3943
                     /label="M13-rev"
                     /ApEinfo_revcolor="#85dae9"
                     /ApEinfo_fwdcolor="#85dae9"
     prokaryote p... complement(3996..4027)
                     /label="L2U8H11"
                     /ApEinfo_revcolor="#75c6a9"
                     /ApEinfo_fwdcolor="#75c6a9"
     miscellaneous   complement(4028..4067)
                     /label="UNSX"
                     /ApEinfo_revcolor="#9eafd2"
                     /ApEinfo_fwdcolor="#9eafd2"
     miscellaneous   4076..4094
                     /label="Tn5_LE"
                     /ApEinfo_revcolor="#faac61"
                     /ApEinfo_fwdcolor="#faac61"
     miscellaneous   complement(4076..4094)
                     /label="Tn5_RE"
                     /ApEinfo_revcolor="#faac61"
                     /ApEinfo_fwdcolor="#faac61"
     prokaryote t... complement(4095..4180)
                     /label="TermC"
                     /ApEinfo_revcolor="#f8d3a9"
                     /ApEinfo_fwdcolor="#f8d3a9"
     misc_feature    complement(4185..4919)
                     /label="ermC"
                     /ApEinfo_revcolor="#faac61"
                     /ApEinfo_fwdcolor="#faac61"
     prokaryote p... complement(4921..5372)
                     /label="PermC"
                     /ApEinfo_revcolor="#faac61"
                     /ApEinfo_fwdcolor="#faac61"
     RBS             complement(5042..5052)
                     /label="bsRBS"
                     /ApEinfo_revcolor="#b7e6d7"
                     /ApEinfo_fwdcolor="#b7e6d7"
     misc_feature    5373..5402
                     /label="F primer binding"
                     /ApEinfo_revcolor="#d6b295"
                     /ApEinfo_fwdcolor="#d6b295"
     Primer site     5373..5402
                     /label="F-skpp-asm-15-mer-2x"
                     /ApEinfo_revcolor="#f58a5e"
                     /ApEinfo_fwdcolor="#f58a5e"
     Barcode         5407..5426
                     /label=">skpp-7-F sk20mer-15228"
                     /ApEinfo_revcolor="#faac61"
                     /ApEinfo_fwdcolor="#faac61"
     Barcode         5407..5426
                     /label="BC.0007"
                     /ApEinfo_revcolor="#c6c9d1"
                     /ApEinfo_fwdcolor="#c6c9d1"
     Primer site     5450..5479
                     /label="R-skpp-asm-15-mer-2x"
                     /ApEinfo_revcolor="#f58a5e"
                     /ApEinfo_fwdcolor="#f58a5e"
     misc_feature    complement(5450..5479)
                     /label="R primer binding"
                     /ApEinfo_revcolor="#d6b295"
                     /ApEinfo_fwdcolor="#d6b295"
     miscellaneous   5480..5498
                     /label="Tn5_RE"
                     /ApEinfo_revcolor="#faac61"
                     /ApEinfo_fwdcolor="#faac61"
     miscellaneous   complement(5480..5498)
                     /label="Tn5_LE"
                     /ApEinfo_revcolor="#faac61"
                     /ApEinfo_fwdcolor="#faac61"
     terminator      5499..5559
                     /label="L3S2P21"
                     /ApEinfo_revcolor="#c6c9d1"
                     /ApEinfo_fwdcolor="#c6c9d1"
     Promoter        5560..5780
                     /label="p00572"
                     /ApEinfo_revcolor="#b1ff67"
                     /ApEinfo_fwdcolor="#b1ff67"
ORIGIN
        1 ATGATTACAT CAGCATTACA TCGTGCAGCA GATTGGGCAA AATCAGTTTT TTCATCAGCA
       61 GCATTAGGTG ATCCACGTCG TACAGCACGT TTAGTTAATG TTGCAGCACA ATTAGCAAAA
      121 TATTCAGGTA AATCAATTAC AATTTCATCA GAAGGTTCAA AAGCAATGCA AGAAGGTGCA
      181 TATCGTTTTA TTCGTAATCC AAATGTTTCA GCAGAAGCAA TTCGTAAAGC AGGTGCAATG
      241 CAAACAGTTA AATTAGCACA AGAATTTCCA GAATTATTAG CAATTGAAGA TACAACATCA
      301 TTATCATATC GTCATCAAGT TGCAGAAGAA TTAGGTAAAT TAGGTTCAAT TCAAGATAAA
      361 TCACGTGGTT GGTGGGTTCA TTCAGTTTTA TTATTAGAAG CAACAACATT TCGTACAGTT
      421 GGTTTATTAC ATCAAGAATG GTGGATGCGT CCAGATGATC CAGCAGATGC AGATGAAAAA
      481 GAATCAGGTA AATGGTTAGC AGCAGCAGCA ACATCACGTT TACGTATGGG TTCAATGATG
      541 TCAAATGTTA TTGCAGTTTG TGATCGTGAA GCAGATATTC ATGCATATTT ACAAGATAAA
      601 TTAGCACATA ATGAACGTTT TGTTGTTCGT TCAAAACATC CACGTAAAGA TGTTGAATCA
      661 GGTTTATATT TATATGATCA TTTAAAAAAT CAACCAGAAT TAGGTGGTTA TCAAATTTCA
      721 ATTCCACAAA AAGGTGTTGT TGATAAACGT GGTAAACGTA AAAATCGTCC AGCACGTAAA
      781 GCATCATTAT CATTACGTTC AGGTCGTATT ACATTAAAAC AAGGTAATAT TACATTAAAT
      841 GCAGTTTTAG CAGAAGAAAT TAATCCACCA AAAGGTGAAA CACCATTAAA ATGGTTATTA
      901 TTAACATCAG AACCAGTTGA ATCATTAGCA CAAGCATTAC GTGTTATTGA TATTTATACA
      961 CATCGTTGGC GTATTGAAGA ATTTCATAAA GCATGGAAAA CAGGTGCAGG TGCAGAACGT
     1021 CAACGTATGG AAGAACCAGA TAATTTAGAA CGTATGGTTT CAATTTTATC ATTTGTTGCA
     1081 GTTCGTTTAT TACAATTACG TGAATCATTT ACACCACCAC AAGCATTACG TGCACAAGGT
     1141 TTATTAAAAG AAGCAGAACA TGTTGAATCA CAATCAGCAG AAACAGTTTT AACACCAGAT
     1201 GAATGTCAAT TATTAGGTTA TTTAGATAAA GGTAAACGTA AACGTAAAGA AAAAGCAGGT
     1261 TCATTACAAT GGGCATATAT GGCAATTGCA CGTTTAGGTG GTTTTATGGA TTCAAAACGT
     1321 ACAGGTATTG CATCATGGGG TGCATTATGG GAAGGTTGGG AAGCATTACA ATCAAAATTA
     1381 GATGGTTTTT TAGCAGCAAA AGATTTAATG GCACAAGGTA TTAAAATTTA AGCTTGGAAT
     1441 CTCCTTCTCG CCTCTTTCGC TGAACACGAA AGCGAATCCG TTCAGCACAC ACTTTACGAT
     1501 ATGGCGCAAA AAGTCCTCGG CTGCGTGCCG GAAGTGAAAG ACATCCACCT CACCATGCCC
     1561 AACAAGCATT GCCTGCTCGT GGACCTGTCC CGCTTCGGTC AGGACAATCC CAACGACTTT
     1621 TCCGCTGCAT AACCCTGCTT CGGGGTCATT ATAGCGATTT TTTCGGTATA TCCATCCTTT
     1681 TTCGCACGAT ATACAGGATT TTGCCAAAGG GTTCGTGTAG ACTTTCCTTG GTGTATCCAA
     1741 CGGCGTCAGC CGGGCAGGAT AGGTGAAGTA GGCCCACCCG CGAGCGGGTG TTCCTTCTTC
     1801 ACTGTCCCTT ATTCGCACCT GGCGGTGCTC AACGGGAATC CTGCTCTGCG AGGCTGGCCG
     1861 TACTCCTTCG GAGACGAGAC GAGACAGCCT GAGAATGGAT GCGAGTAATG ATACAACAAT
     1921 AGCGTGCTGT TCGCACGCTA AGGTCAGGCG GAATGGCACT TCCTTATTCC AGATGCGTGC
     1981 GGATTATGCA TGACTGGCCG TCGTTTTACA ACGTCGTGAC TGGGAAAACC CTGGCGCTTG
     2041 TGGTGGATCA CAGTTATTGG AGACTTCCTT GGCCGTACGA TGGGTTTTGT TTCAGGTATC
     2101 TGGCACTTTT CGGGGAAATG TGCGCGGAAC CCCTATTTGT TTATTTTTCT AAATACATTC
     2161 AAATATGTAT CCGCTCATGA GACAATAACC CTGATAAATG CTTCAATAAT ATTGAAAAAG
     2221 GAAGAGTATG AGTATTCAAC ATTTCCGTGT CGCCCTTATT CCCTTTTTTG CGGCATTTTG
     2281 CCTTCCTGTT TTTGCTCACC CAGAAACGCT GGTGAAAGTA AAAGATGCTG AAGATCAGTT
     2341 GGGTGCACGA GTGGGTTACA TCGAACTGGA TCTCAACAGC GGTAAGATCC TTGAGAGTTT
     2401 TCGCCCCGAA GAACGTTTTC CAATGATGAG CACTTTTAAA GTTCTGCTAT GTGGCGCGGT
     2461 ATTATCCCGT ATTGACGCCG GGCAAGAGCA ACTCGGTCGC CGCATACACT ATTCTCAGAA
     2521 TGACTTGGTT GAGTACTCAC CAGTCACAGA AAAGCATCTT ACGGATGGCA TGACAGTAAG
     2581 AGAATTATGC AGTGCTGCCA TAACCATGAG TGATAACACT GCGGCCAACT TACTTCTGAC
     2641 AACGATCGGA GGACCGAAGG AGCTAACCGC TTTTTTGCAC AACATGGGGG ATCATGTAAC
     2701 TCGCCTTGAT CGTTGGGAAC CGGAGCTGAA TGAAGCCATA CCAAACGACG AGCGTGACAC
     2761 CACGATGCCT GTAGCAATGG CAACAACGTT GCGCAAACTA TTAACTGGCG AACTACTTAC
     2821 TCTAGCTTCC CGGCAACAAT TAATAGACTG GATGGAGGCG GATAAAGTTG CAGGACCACT
     2881 TCTGCGCTCG GCCCTTCCGG CTGGCTGGTT TATTGCTGAT AAATCTGGAG CCGGTGAGCG
     2941 TGGCTCTCGC GGTATCATTG CAGCACTGGG GCCAGATGGT AAGCCCTCCC GTATCGTAGT
     3001 TATCTACACG ACGGGGAGTC AGGCAACTAT GGATGAACGA AATAGACAGA TCGCTGAGAT
     3061 AGGTGCCTCA CTGATTAAGC ATTGGTAACT GTCAGACCAA GTTTACTCAT ATATACTTTA
     3121 GATTGATTTA AAACTTCATT TTTAATTTAA AAGGATCTAG GTGAAGATCC TTGAATTGCC
     3181 ATTATCAACA AGTTTGTACA AAAAAGCAGG CTCCGAATTG GTATCACGAG GACGATTTGA
     3241 AGCCCCCTAC CCATTTACGC TGACTTGACG GGACGGCGGC TTTGTTGAAT AGAGCGTCAG
     3301 ACCCCGTAGA AAAGATCAAA GGATCTTCGG CCGGCCGGCG CGCCGATCTG AAGATCAGCA
     3361 GTTCAACCTG TTGATAGTAC GTACTAAGCT CTCATGTTTC ACGTACTAAG CTCTCATGTT
     3421 TAACGTACTA AGCTCTCATG TTTAACGAAC TAAACCCTCA TGGCTAACGT ACTAAGCTCT
     3481 CATGGCTAAC GTACTAAGCT CTCATGTTTC ACGTACTAAG CTCTCATGTT TGAACAATAA
     3541 AATTAATATA AATCAGCAAC TTAAATAGCC TCTAAGGTTT TAAGTTTTAT AAGAAAAAAA
     3601 AGAATATATA AGGCTTTTAA AGCCTTTAAG GTTTAACGGT TGTGGACAAC AAGCCAGGGA
     3661 TGTAACGCAC TGAGAAGCCC TTAGAGCCTC TCAAAGCAAT TTTGAGTGAC ACAGGAACAC
     3721 TTAACGGCTG ACATGGGGCG CGCCCAGCTG TAACGCCAGC AACGCGGCCT TTTTACGGTT
     3781 CCTGGCCTTT TGCTGGCCTT TTGCTCACAT GTTCTTTCCA GCGACATATG CCATACGCCG
     3841 AACTGAACTC CACCTAATGT CTTGGAGATT GTCGGATAGC GCGGAATAGG ATTGTGCCCT
     3901 CTGAGCGGAT AACAATTTCA CACAGGAAAC AGCTATGACC ATGACACATG CATCCACCAT
     3961 CGCAGACTTA TCATCACTGA GCCTCCACCT AGCCTATACA ACAATAGCGT GCGTGGTTAG
     4021 CACGCTAGGT GGAAGGGCTC GGAGTTGTGG TAATCTATGT ATCCTGGGGT TAGCGCTGTC
     4081 TCTTATACAC ATCTGCCGAC TGCGCAAAAG ACATAATCGA TTCACAAAAA ATAGGCACAC
     4141 GAAAAACAAG TTAAGGGATG CAGTTTATGC ATCCCTTAAC AAGCTTACTT ATTAAATAAT
     4201 TTATAGCTAT TGAAAAGAGA TAAGAATTGT TCAAAGCTAA TATTGTTTAA ATCGTCAATT
     4261 CCTGCATGTT TTAAGGAATT GTTAAATTGA TTTTTTGTAA ATATTTTCTT GTATTCTTTG
     4321 TTAACCCATT TCATAACGAA ATAATTATAC TTTTGTTTAT CTTTGTGTGA TATTCTTGAT
     4381 TTTTTTCTAC TTAATCTGAT AAGTGAGCTA TTCACTTTAG GTTTAGGATG AAAATATTCT
     4441 CTTGGAACCA TACTTAATAT AGAAATATCA ACTTCTGCCA TTAAAAGTAA TGCCAATGAG
     4501 CGTTTTGTAT TTAATAATCT TTTAGCAAAC CCGTATTCCA CGATTAAATA AATCTCATTA
     4561 GCTATACTAT CAAAAACAAT TTTGCGTATT ATATCCGTAC TTATGTTATA AGGTATATTA
     4621 CCATATATTT TATAGGATTG GTTTTTAGGA AATTTAAACT GCAATATATC CTTGTTTAAA
     4681 ACTTGGAAAT TATCGTGATC AACAAGTTTA TTTTCTGTAG TTTTGCATAA TTTATGGTCT
     4741 ATTTCAATGG CAGTTACGAA ATTACACCTC TTTACTAATT CAAGGGTAAA ATGGCCTTTT
     4801 CCTGAGCCGA TTTCAAAGAT ATTATCATGT TCATTTAATC TTATGTTTGT CATAATCTTG
     4861 TCGATATTAT GCTTAGAAGT AATAAAGTTT TGACTGTGTT TTATATTTTT CTCGTTCATT
     4921 TATAACCCTC TTTAATTTGG TTATATGAAT TTTGCTTATT AACGATTCAT TATAACCACT
     4981 TATTTTTTGT TTGGTTGATA ATGAACTGTG CTGATTACAA AAATACTAAA AATGCCCATA
     5041 TTTTTTCCTC CTTATAAAAT TAGTATAATT ATAGCACGAC CTCTGATAAA TATGAACATG
     5101 ATGAGTGATC GTTAAATTTA TACTGCAATC GGATGCGATT ATTGAATAAA AGATATGAGA
     5161 GATTTATCTA ATTTCTTTTT TCTTGTAAAA AAAGAAAGTT CTTAAAGGTT TTATAGTTTT
     5221 GGTCGTAGAG CACACGGTTT AACGACTTAA TTACGAAGTA AATAAGTCTA GTGTGTTAGA
     5281 CTTTATGAAA TCTATATACG TTTATATATA TTTATTATCC GGAGGTGTAG CATGTCTCAT
     5341 TCAATTTTGA GGGTTGCCAG AGTTAAAGGA TCGGGTCACG CGTAGGACGC GTCGAGTAGG
     5401 GTAATGGTAC ATGAAACGAT GGACGGGCAn nnnnnnnnnn nnnnnnnnnG TTCCGCAGCC
     5461 ACACGCCGTG TGAAGCTGGA GATGTGTATA AGAGACAGCT CGGTACCAAA TTCCAGAAAA
     5521 GAGGCCTCCC GAAAGGGGGG CCTTTTTTCG TTTTGGTCCA TAGCTTCATA TTGATTGAAA
     5581 AATGGCCGCT AAATTGAAGT GAATACTTCA TAACAACTTT ACCGTGTGTT TTTCAATAAA
     5641 ATGCTTGACT ATAAGCAGAA ATCGTTATAA GATTAGAAAT GGTAATTCTA AAACCCCACA
     5701 ATAAGCCCCG GAAGGTTATT TGTGTTTAGG GATATAGAGA TTAAATCGGG AAATTTACAG
     5761 TTAATTAGGA GGATACAATT
//
