# Supplementary material for: A genetic platform for a biocementation bacterium
Source: bioRxiv preprint, doi:10.64898/2025.12.05.692644, version 1 (2025-12-06)
Supplement: Plasmid Sequences [file 692644_file03.zip › Sporosarcina Plasmid Vectors/Transposon plasmids/pGLU_422.gb]

LOCUS       pGLU_422                5376 bp ds-DNA     circular     06-JUN-2025
DEFINITION  .
FEATURES             Location/Qualifiers
     prokaryote p... complement(352..803)
                     /label="PermC"
                     /ApEinfo_revcolor="#faac61"
                     /ApEinfo_fwdcolor="#faac61"
     RBS             complement(473..483)
                     /label="bsRBS"
                     /ApEinfo_revcolor="#b7e6d7"
                     /ApEinfo_fwdcolor="#b7e6d7"
     Primer site     804..833
                     /label="F-skpp-asm-15-mer-2x"
                     /ApEinfo_revcolor="#f58a5e"
                     /ApEinfo_fwdcolor="#f58a5e"
     misc_feature    804..833
                     /label="F primer binding"
                     /ApEinfo_revcolor="#d6b295"
                     /ApEinfo_fwdcolor="#d6b295"
     Barcode         838..857
                     /label=">skpp-1-F sk20mer-10787"
                     /ApEinfo_revcolor="#faac61"
                     /ApEinfo_fwdcolor="#faac61"
     Barcode         838..857
                     /label="BC.0001"
                     /ApEinfo_revcolor="#c6c9d1"
                     /ApEinfo_fwdcolor="#c6c9d1"
     Primer site     881..910
                     /label="R-skpp-asm-15-mer-2x"
                     /ApEinfo_revcolor="#f58a5e"
                     /ApEinfo_fwdcolor="#f58a5e"
     misc_feature    complement(881..910)
                     /label="R primer binding"
                     /ApEinfo_revcolor="#d6b295"
                     /ApEinfo_fwdcolor="#d6b295"
     miscellaneous   911..940
                     /label="Himar_RE"
                     /ApEinfo_revcolor="#faac61"
                     /ApEinfo_fwdcolor="#faac61"
     miscellaneous   complement(911..940)
                     /label="Himar_LE"
                     /ApEinfo_revcolor="#faac61"
                     /ApEinfo_fwdcolor="#faac61"
     terminator      941..1001
                     /label="L3S2P21"
                     /ApEinfo_revcolor="#c6c9d1"
                     /ApEinfo_fwdcolor="#c6c9d1"
     Promoter        1002..1180
                     /label="p13291"
                     /ApEinfo_revcolor="#b1ff67"
                     /ApEinfo_fwdcolor="#b1ff67"
     CDS             1181..2227
                     /label="Himar_Tnp"
                     /ApEinfo_revcolor="#f58a5e"
                     /ApEinfo_fwdcolor="#f58a5e"
     prokaryote t... 2232..2412
                     /label="TAmarelleT9"
                     /ApEinfo_revcolor="#f58a5e"
                     /ApEinfo_fwdcolor="#f58a5e"
     miscellaneous   2413..2658
                     /label="oriT"
                     /ApEinfo_revcolor="#84b0dc"
                     /ApEinfo_fwdcolor="#84b0dc"
     miscellaneous   complement(2667..2706)
                     /label="UNS1"
                     /ApEinfo_revcolor="#9eafd2"
                     /ApEinfo_fwdcolor="#9eafd2"
     prokaryote t... complement(2707..2736)
                     /label="L2U5H11"
                     /ApEinfo_revcolor="#f8d3a9"
                     /ApEinfo_fwdcolor="#f8d3a9"
     primer_bind     complement(2789..2805)
                     /label="M13 fwd"
                     /ApEinfo_revcolor="#d59687"
                     /ApEinfo_fwdcolor="#d59687"
     primer_bind     complement(2789..2806)
                     /label="M13-fwd"
                     /ApEinfo_revcolor="#85dae9"
                     /ApEinfo_fwdcolor="#85dae9"
     promoter        2919..3023
                     /label="Pamp"
                     /ApEinfo_revcolor="#faac61"
                     /ApEinfo_fwdcolor="#faac61"
     CDS             3024..3884
                     /label="AmpR"
                     /ApEinfo_revcolor="#f58a5e"
                     /ApEinfo_fwdcolor="#f58a5e"
     misc_recomb     3985..4005
                     /label="attB1"
                     /ApEinfo_revcolor="#c7b0e3"
                     /ApEinfo_fwdcolor="#c7b0e3"
     misc_feature    3985..4005
                     /label="Gateway recomb1"
                     /ApEinfo_revcolor="#f58a5e"
                     /ApEinfo_fwdcolor="#f58a5e"
     ORI             complement(4141..4529)
                     /label="R6K ORI"
                     /ApEinfo_revcolor="#f58a5e"
                     /ApEinfo_fwdcolor="#f58a5e"
     primer_bind     4719..4735
                     /label="M13 rev"
                     /ApEinfo_revcolor="#c7b0e3"
                     /ApEinfo_fwdcolor="#c7b0e3"
     primer_bind     4719..4739
                     /label="M13-rev"
                     /ApEinfo_revcolor="#85dae9"
                     /ApEinfo_fwdcolor="#85dae9"
     prokaryote p... complement(4792..4823)
                     /label="L2U8H11"
                     /ApEinfo_revcolor="#75c6a9"
                     /ApEinfo_fwdcolor="#75c6a9"
     miscellaneous   complement(4824..4863)
                     /label="UNSX"
                     /ApEinfo_revcolor="#9eafd2"
                     /ApEinfo_fwdcolor="#9eafd2"
     miscellaneous   4872..4901
                     /label="Himar_LE"
                     /ApEinfo_revcolor="#faac61"
                     /ApEinfo_fwdcolor="#faac61"
     miscellaneous   complement(4872..4901)
                     /label="Himar_RE"
                     /ApEinfo_revcolor="#faac61"
                     /ApEinfo_fwdcolor="#faac61"
     prokaryote t... complement(4902..4987)
                     /label="TermC"
                     /ApEinfo_revcolor="#f8d3a9"
                     /ApEinfo_fwdcolor="#f8d3a9"
ORIGIN
        1 TCAAAAACAA TTTTGCGTAT TATATCCGTA CTTATGTTAT AAGGTATATT ACCATATATT
       61 TTATAGGATT GGTTTTTAGG AAATTTAAAC TGCAATATAT CCTTGTTTAA AACTTGGAAA
      121 TTATCGTGAT CAACAAGTTT ATTTTCTGTA GTTTTGCATA ATTTATGGTC TATTTCAATG
      181 GCAGTTACGA AATTACACCT CTTTACTAAT TCAAGGGTAA AATGGCCTTT TCCTGAGCCG
      241 ATTTCAAAGA TATTATCATG TTCATTTAAT CTTATGTTTG TCATAATCTT GTCGATATTA
      301 TGCTTAGAAG TAATAAAGTT TTGACTGTGT TTTATATTTT TCTCGTTCAT TTATAACCCT
      361 CTTTAATTTG GTTATATGAA TTTTGCTTAT TAACGATTCA TTATAACCAC TTATTTTTTG
      421 TTTGGTTGAT AATGAACTGT GCTGATTACA AAAATACTAA AAATGCCCAT ATTTTTTCCT
      481 CCTTATAAAA TTAGTATAAT TATAGCACGA CCTCTGATAA ATATGAACAT GATGAGTGAT
      541 CGTTAAATTT ATACTGCAAT CGGATGCGAT TATTGAATAA AAGATATGAG AGATTTATCT
      601 AATTTCTTTT TTCTTGTAAA AAAAGAAAGT TCTTAAAGGT TTTATAGTTT TGGTCGTAGA
      661 GCACACGGTT TAACGACTTA ATTACGAAGT AAATAAGTCT AGTGTGTTAG ACTTTATGAA
      721 ATCTATATAC GTTTATATAT ATTTATTATC CGGAGGTGTA GCATGTCTCA TTCAATTTTG
      781 AGGGTTGCCA GAGTTAAAGG ATCGGGTCAC GCGTAGGACG CGTCGAGTAG GGTAATGATA
      841 TAGATGCCGT CCTAGCGGCA nnnnnnnnnn nnnnnnnnnn GTTCCGCAGC CACACGCCGT
      901 GTGAAGCTGG TAGACCGGGG ACTTATCATC CAACCTGTTA CTCGGTACCA AATTCCAGAA
      961 AAGAGGCCTC CCGAAAGGGG GGCCTTTTTT CGTTTTGGTC CAATAAATGT GTCAGGCTTT
     1021 TCAAGAAACC TAAATAAAAG TAGAGCAGGG AAATCTAACA GATTCTCTAC TCTACTTTTT
     1081 CTCTCTTTAT TGAAGGGAAA TTTAAAAGTG AAAAGTATTT TGGCATCGTC CGCCTATTGA
     1141 TGTAAAATAG AAGTAAGTGC AGTAGAAGGG GGTATGAAAA ATGGAAAAAA AGGAATTTCG
     1201 TGTTTTGATA AAATACTGTT TTCTGAAGGG AAAAAATACA GTGGAAGCAA AAACTTGGCT
     1261 TGATAATGAG TTTCCGGACT CTGCCCCAGG GAAATCAACA ATAATTGATT GGTATGCAAA
     1321 ATTCAAGCGT GGTGAAATGA GCACGGAGGA CGGTGAACGC AGTGGACGCC CGAAAGAGGT
     1381 GGTTACCGAC GAAAACATCA AAAAAATCCA CAAAATGATT TTGAATGACC GTAAAATGAA
     1441 GTTGATCGAG ATAGCAGAGG CCTTAAAGAT ATCAAAGGAA CGTGTTGGTC ATATCATTCA
     1501 TCAATATTTG GATATGCGGA AGCTCTGTGC GAAATGGGTG CCGCGCGAGC TCACATTTGA
     1561 CCAAAAACAA CGACGTGTTG ATGATTCTAA GCGGTGTTTG CAGCTGTTAA CTCGTAATAC
     1621 ACCCGAGTTT TTCCGTCGAT ATGTGACAAT GGATGAAACA TGGCTCCATC ACTACACTCC
     1681 TGAGTCCAAT CGACAGTCGG CTGAGTGGAC AGCGACCGGT GAACCGTCTC CGAAGCGTGG
     1741 AAAGACTCAA AAGTCCGCTG GCAAAGTAAT GGCCTCTGTT TTTTGGGATG CGCATGGAAT
     1801 AATTTTTATC GATTATCTTG AGAAGGGAAA AACCATCAAC AGTGACTATT ATATGGCGTT
     1861 ATTGGAGCGT TTGAAGGTCG AAATCGCGGC AAAACGGCCC CACATGAAGA AGAAAAAAGT
     1921 GTTGTTCCAC CAAGACAACG CACCGTGCCA CAAGTCATTG AGAACGATGG CAAAAATTCA
     1981 TGAATTGGGC TTCGAATTGC TTCCCCACCC GCCGTATTCT CCAGATCTGG CCCCCAGCGA
     2041 CTTTTTCTTG TTCTCAGACC TCAAAAGGAT GCTCGCAGGG AAAAAATTTG GCTGCAATGA
     2101 AGAGGTGATC GCCGAAACTG AGGCCTATTT TGAGGCAAAA CCGAAGGAGT ACTACCAAAA
     2161 TGGTATCAAA AAATTGGAAG GTCGTTATAA TCGTTGTATC GCTCTTGAAG GGAACTATGT
     2221 TGAATAAGCT TGGAATCTCC TTCTCGCCTC TTTCGCTGAA CACGAAAGCG AATCCGTTCA
     2281 GCACACACTT TACGATATGG CGCAAAAAGT CCTCGGCTGC GTGCCGGAAG TGAAAGACAT
     2341 CCACCTCACC ATGCCCAACA AGCATTGCCT GCTCGTGGAC CTGTCCCGCT TCGGTCAGGA
     2401 CAATCCCAAC GACTTTTCCG CTGCATAACC CTGCTTCGGG GTCATTATAG CGATTTTTTC
     2461 GGTATATCCA TCCTTTTTCG CACGATATAC AGGATTTTGC CAAAGGGTTC GTGTAGACTT
     2521 TCCTTGGTGT ATCCAACGGC GTCAGCCGGG CAGGATAGGT GAAGTAGGCC CACCCGCGAG
     2581 CGGGTGTTCC TTCTTCACTG TCCCTTATTC GCACCTGGCG GTGCTCAACG GGAATCCTGC
     2641 TCTGCGAGGC TGGCCGTACT CCTTCGGAGA CGAGACGAGA CAGCCTGAGA ATGGATGCGA
     2701 GTAATGATAC AACAATAGCG TGCTGTTCGC ACGCTAAGGT CAGGCGGAAT GGCACTTCCT
     2761 TATTCCAGAT GCGTGCGGAT TATGCATGAC TGGCCGTCGT TTTACAACGT CGTGACTGGG
     2821 AAAACCCTGG CGCTTGTGGT GGATCACAGT TATTGGAGAC TTCCTTGGCC GTACGATGGG
     2881 TTTTGTTTCA GGTATCTGGC ACTTTTCGGG GAAATGTGCG CGGAACCCCT ATTTGTTTAT
     2941 TTTTCTAAAT ACATTCAAAT ATGTATCCGC TCATGAGACA ATAACCCTGA TAAATGCTTC
     3001 AATAATATTG AAAAAGGAAG AGTATGAGTA TTCAACATTT CCGTGTCGCC CTTATTCCCT
     3061 TTTTTGCGGC ATTTTGCCTT CCTGTTTTTG CTCACCCAGA AACGCTGGTG AAAGTAAAAG
     3121 ATGCTGAAGA TCAGTTGGGT GCACGAGTGG GTTACATCGA ACTGGATCTC AACAGCGGTA
     3181 AGATCCTTGA GAGTTTTCGC CCCGAAGAAC GTTTTCCAAT GATGAGCACT TTTAAAGTTC
     3241 TGCTATGTGG CGCGGTATTA TCCCGTATTG ACGCCGGGCA AGAGCAACTC GGTCGCCGCA
     3301 TACACTATTC TCAGAATGAC TTGGTTGAGT ACTCACCAGT CACAGAAAAG CATCTTACGG
     3361 ATGGCATGAC AGTAAGAGAA TTATGCAGTG CTGCCATAAC CATGAGTGAT AACACTGCGG
     3421 CCAACTTACT TCTGACAACG ATCGGAGGAC CGAAGGAGCT AACCGCTTTT TTGCACAACA
     3481 TGGGGGATCA TGTAACTCGC CTTGATCGTT GGGAACCGGA GCTGAATGAA GCCATACCAA
     3541 ACGACGAGCG TGACACCACG ATGCCTGTAG CAATGGCAAC AACGTTGCGC AAACTATTAA
     3601 CTGGCGAACT ACTTACTCTA GCTTCCCGGC AACAATTAAT AGACTGGATG GAGGCGGATA
     3661 AAGTTGCAGG ACCACTTCTG CGCTCGGCCC TTCCGGCTGG CTGGTTTATT GCTGATAAAT
     3721 CTGGAGCCGG TGAGCGTGGC TCTCGCGGTA TCATTGCAGC ACTGGGGCCA GATGGTAAGC
     3781 CCTCCCGTAT CGTAGTTATC TACACGACGG GGAGTCAGGC AACTATGGAT GAACGAAATA
     3841 GACAGATCGC TGAGATAGGT GCCTCACTGA TTAAGCATTG GTAACTGTCA GACCAAGTTT
     3901 ACTCATATAT ACTTTAGATT GATTTAAAAC TTCATTTTTA ATTTAAAAGG ATCTAGGTGA
     3961 AGATCCTTGA ATTGCCATTA TCAACAAGTT TGTACAAAAA AGCAGGCTCC GAATTGGTAT
     4021 CACGAGGACG ATTTGAAGCC CCCTACCCAT TTACGCTGAC TTGACGGGAC GGCGGCTTTG
     4081 TTGAATAGAG CGTCAGACCC CGTAGAAAAG ATCAAAGGAT CTTCGGCCGG CCGGCGCGCC
     4141 GATCTGAAGA TCAGCAGTTC AACCTGTTGA TAGTACGTAC TAAGCTCTCA TGTTTCACGT
     4201 ACTAAGCTCT CATGTTTAAC GTACTAAGCT CTCATGTTTA ACGAACTAAA CCCTCATGGC
     4261 TAACGTACTA AGCTCTCATG GCTAACGTAC TAAGCTCTCA TGTTTCACGT ACTAAGCTCT
     4321 CATGTTTGAA CAATAAAATT AATATAAATC AGCAACTTAA ATAGCCTCTA AGGTTTTAAG
     4381 TTTTATAAGA AAAAAAAGAA TATATAAGGC TTTTAAAGCC TTTAAGGTTT AACGGTTGTG
     4441 GACAACAAGC CAGGGATGTA ACGCACTGAG AAGCCCTTAG AGCCTCTCAA AGCAATTTTG
     4501 AGTGACACAG GAACACTTAA CGGCTGACAT GGGGCGCGCC CAGCTGTAAC GCCAGCAACG
     4561 CGGCCTTTTT ACGGTTCCTG GCCTTTTGCT GGCCTTTTGC TCACATGTTC TTTCCAGCGA
     4621 CATATGCCAT ACGCCGAACT GAACTCCACC TAATGTCTTG GAGATTGTCG GATAGCGCGG
     4681 AATAGGATTG TGCCCTCTGA GCGGATAACA ATTTCACACA GGAAACAGCT ATGACCATGA
     4741 CACATGCATC CACCATCGCA GACTTATCAT CACTGAGCCT CCACCTAGCC TATACAACAA
     4801 TAGCGTGCGT GGTTAGCACG CTAGGTGGAA GGGCTCGGAG TTGTGGTAAT CTATGTATCC
     4861 TGGGGTTAGC GTAACAGGTT GGATGATAAG TCCCCGGTCT AGCCGACTGC GCAAAAGACA
     4921 TAATCGATTC ACAAAAAATA GGCACACGAA AAACAAGTTA AGGGATGCAG TTTATGCATC
     4981 CCTTAACAAG CTTACTTATT AAATAATTTA TAGCTATTGA AAAGAGATAA GAATTGTTCA
     5041 AAGCTAATAT TGTTTAAATC GTCAATTCCT GCATGTTTTA AGGAATTGTT AAATTGATTT
     5101 TTTGTAAATA TTTTCTTGTA TTCTTTGTTA ACCCATTTCA TAACGAAATA ATTATACTTT
     5161 TGTTTATCTT TGTGTGATAT TCTTGATTTT TTTCTACTTA ATCTGATAAG TGAGCTATTC
     5221 ACTTTAGGTT TAGGATGAAA ATATTCTCTT GGAACCATAC TTAATATAGA AATATCAACT
     5281 TCTGCCATTA AAAGTAATGC CAATGAGCGT TTTGTATTTA ATAATCTTTT AGCAAACCCG
     5341 TATTCCACGA TTAAATAAAT CTCATTAGCT ATACTA
//
