# Supplementary material for: A genetic platform for a biocementation bacterium
Source: bioRxiv preprint, doi:10.64898/2025.12.05.692644, version 1 (2025-12-06)
Supplement: Plasmid Sequences [file 692644_file03.zip › Sporosarcina Plasmid Vectors/Transposon plasmids/pGLU_473.gb]

LOCUS       pGLU_473                5696 bp ds-DNA     circular     28-MAY-2025
DEFINITION  .
FEATURES             Location/Qualifiers
     CDS             1..1431
                     /label="Tn5_TnpA"
                     /ApEinfo_revcolor="#f58a5e"
                     /ApEinfo_fwdcolor="#f58a5e"
     prokaryote t... 1436..1616
                     /label="TAmarelleT9"
                     /ApEinfo_revcolor="#f58a5e"
                     /ApEinfo_fwdcolor="#f58a5e"
     miscellaneous   1617..1862
                     /label="oriT"
                     /ApEinfo_revcolor="#84b0dc"
                     /ApEinfo_fwdcolor="#84b0dc"
     miscellaneous   complement(1871..1910)
                     /label="UNS1"
                     /ApEinfo_revcolor="#9eafd2"
                     /ApEinfo_fwdcolor="#9eafd2"
     prokaryote t... complement(1911..1940)
                     /label="L2U5H11"
                     /ApEinfo_revcolor="#f8d3a9"
                     /ApEinfo_fwdcolor="#f8d3a9"
     primer_bind     complement(1993..2009)
                     /label="M13 fwd"
                     /ApEinfo_revcolor="#d59687"
                     /ApEinfo_fwdcolor="#d59687"
     primer_bind     complement(1993..2010)
                     /label="M13-fwd"
                     /ApEinfo_revcolor="#85dae9"
                     /ApEinfo_fwdcolor="#85dae9"
     promoter        2123..2227
                     /label="Pamp"
                     /ApEinfo_revcolor="#faac61"
                     /ApEinfo_fwdcolor="#faac61"
     CDS             2228..3088
                     /label="AmpR"
                     /ApEinfo_revcolor="#f58a5e"
                     /ApEinfo_fwdcolor="#f58a5e"
     misc_feature    3189..3209
                     /label="Gateway recomb1"
                     /ApEinfo_revcolor="#f58a5e"
                     /ApEinfo_fwdcolor="#f58a5e"
     misc_recomb     3189..3209
                     /label="attB1"
                     /ApEinfo_revcolor="#c7b0e3"
                     /ApEinfo_fwdcolor="#c7b0e3"
     ORI             complement(3345..3733)
                     /label="R6K ORI"
                     /ApEinfo_revcolor="#f58a5e"
                     /ApEinfo_fwdcolor="#f58a5e"
     primer_bind     3923..3939
                     /label="M13 rev"
                     /ApEinfo_revcolor="#c7b0e3"
                     /ApEinfo_fwdcolor="#c7b0e3"
     primer_bind     3923..3943
                     /label="M13-rev"
                     /ApEinfo_revcolor="#85dae9"
                     /ApEinfo_fwdcolor="#85dae9"
     prokaryote p... complement(3996..4027)
                     /label="L2U8H11"
                     /ApEinfo_revcolor="#75c6a9"
                     /ApEinfo_fwdcolor="#75c6a9"
     miscellaneous   complement(4028..4067)
                     /label="UNSX"
                     /ApEinfo_revcolor="#9eafd2"
                     /ApEinfo_fwdcolor="#9eafd2"
     miscellaneous   4076..4094
                     /label="Tn5_LE"
                     /ApEinfo_revcolor="#faac61"
                     /ApEinfo_fwdcolor="#faac61"
     miscellaneous   complement(4076..4094)
                     /label="Tn5_RE"
                     /ApEinfo_revcolor="#faac61"
                     /ApEinfo_fwdcolor="#faac61"
     prokaryote t... complement(4095..4180)
                     /label="TermC"
                     /ApEinfo_revcolor="#f8d3a9"
                     /ApEinfo_fwdcolor="#f8d3a9"
     misc_feature    complement(4185..4919)
                     /label="ermC"
                     /ApEinfo_revcolor="#faac61"
                     /ApEinfo_fwdcolor="#faac61"
     prokaryote p... complement(4921..5372)
                     /label="PermC"
                     /ApEinfo_revcolor="#faac61"
                     /ApEinfo_fwdcolor="#faac61"
     RBS             complement(5042..5052)
                     /label="bsRBS"
                     /ApEinfo_revcolor="#b7e6d7"
                     /ApEinfo_fwdcolor="#b7e6d7"
     Primer site     5373..5402
                     /label="F-skpp-asm-15-mer-2x"
                     /ApEinfo_revcolor="#f58a5e"
                     /ApEinfo_fwdcolor="#f58a5e"
     misc_feature    5373..5402
                     /label="F primer binding"
                     /ApEinfo_revcolor="#d6b295"
                     /ApEinfo_fwdcolor="#d6b295"
     Barcode         5407..5426
                     /label="BC.0006"
                     /ApEinfo_revcolor="#c6c9d1"
                     /ApEinfo_fwdcolor="#c6c9d1"
     Barcode         5407..5426
                     /label=">skpp-6-F sk20mer-46145"
                     /ApEinfo_revcolor="#faac61"
                     /ApEinfo_fwdcolor="#faac61"
     Primer site     5450..5479
                     /label="R-skpp-asm-15-mer-2x"
                     /ApEinfo_revcolor="#f58a5e"
                     /ApEinfo_fwdcolor="#f58a5e"
     misc_feature    complement(5450..5479)
                     /label="R primer binding"
                     /ApEinfo_revcolor="#d6b295"
                     /ApEinfo_fwdcolor="#d6b295"
     miscellaneous   5480..5498
                     /label="Tn5_RE"
                     /ApEinfo_revcolor="#faac61"
                     /ApEinfo_fwdcolor="#faac61"
     miscellaneous   complement(5480..5498)
                     /label="Tn5_LE"
                     /ApEinfo_revcolor="#faac61"
                     /ApEinfo_fwdcolor="#faac61"
     terminator      5499..5559
                     /label="L3S2P21"
                     /ApEinfo_revcolor="#c6c9d1"
                     /ApEinfo_fwdcolor="#c6c9d1"
     Promoter        5560..5696
                     /label="p01193"
                     /ApEinfo_revcolor="#b1ff67"
                     /ApEinfo_fwdcolor="#b1ff67"
ORIGIN
        1 ATGATTACCA GTGCACTGCA TCGTGCGGCG GATTGGGCGA AAAGCGTGTT TTCTAGTGCT
       61 GCGCTGGGTG ATCCGCGTCG TACCGCGCGT CTGGTGAATG TTGCGGCGCA ACTGGCCAAA
      121 TATAGCGGCA AAAGCATTAC CATTAGCAGC GAAGGCAGCA AAGCCATGCA GGAAGGCGCG
      181 TATCGTTTTA TTCGTAATCC GAACGTGAGC GCGGAAGCGA TTCGTAAAGC GGGTGCCATG
      241 CAGACCGTGA AACTGGCCCA GGAATTTCCG GAACTGCTGG CAATTGAAGA TACCACCTCT
      301 CTGAGCTATC GTCATCAGGT GGCGGAAGAA CTGGGCAAAC TGGGTAGCAT TCAGGATAAA
      361 AGCCGTGGTT GGTGGGTGCA TAGCGTGCTG CTGCTGGAAG CGACCACCTT TCGTACCGTG
      421 GGCCTGCTGC ATCAAGAATG GTGGATGCGT CCGGATGATC CGGCGGATGC GGATGAAAAA
      481 GAAAGCGGCA AATGGCTGGC CGCTGCTGCA ACTTCGCGTC TGAGAATGGG CAGCATGATG
      541 AGCAACGTGA TTGCGGTGTG CGATCGTGAA GCGGATATTC ATGCGTATCT GCAAGATAAA
      601 CTGGCCCATA ACGAACGTTT TGTGGTGCGT AGCAAACATC CGCGTAAAGA TGTGGAAAGC
      661 GGCCTGTATC TGTATGATCA CCTGAAAAAC CAGCCGGAAC TGGGCGGCTA TCAGATTAGC
      721 ATTCCGCAGA AAGGCGTGGT GGATAAACGT GGCAAACGTA AAAACCGTCC GGCGCGTAAA
      781 GCGAGCCTGA GCCTGCGTAG CGGCCGTATT ACCCTGAAAC AGGGCAACAT TACCCTGAAC
      841 GCGGTGCTGG CCGAAGAAAT TAATCCGCCG AAAGGCGAAA CCCCGCTGAA ATGGCTGCTG
      901 CTGACCAGCG AGCCGGTGGA AAGTCTGGCC CAAGCGCTGC GTGTGATTGA TATTTATACC
      961 CATCGTTGGC GCATTGAAGA ATTTCACAAA GCGTGGAAAA CGGGTGCGGG TGCGGAACGT
     1021 CAGCGTATGG AAGAACCGGA TAACCTGGAA CGTATGGTGA GCATTCTGAG CTTTGTGGCG
     1081 GTGCGTCTGC TGCAACTGCG TGAATCTTTT ACTCCGCCGC AAGCACTGCG TGCGCAGGGC
     1141 CTGCTGAAAG AAGCGGAACA CGTTGAAAGC CAGAGCGCGG AAACCGTGCT GACCCCGGAT
     1201 GAATGCCAAC TGCTGGGCTA TCTGGATAAA GGCAAACGCA AACGCAAAGA AAAAGCGGGC
     1261 AGCCTGCAAT GGGCGTATAT GGCGATTGCG CGTCTGGGCG GCTTTATGGA TAGCAAACGT
     1321 ACCGGCATTG CGAGCTGGGG TGCGCTGTGG GAAGGTTGGG AAGCGCTGCA AAGCAAACTG
     1381 GATGGCTTTC TGGCCGCGAA AGACCTGATG GCGCAGGGCA TTAAAATCTA AGCTTGGAAT
     1441 CTCCTTCTCG CCTCTTTCGC TGAACACGAA AGCGAATCCG TTCAGCACAC ACTTTACGAT
     1501 ATGGCGCAAA AAGTCCTCGG CTGCGTGCCG GAAGTGAAAG ACATCCACCT CACCATGCCC
     1561 AACAAGCATT GCCTGCTCGT GGACCTGTCC CGCTTCGGTC AGGACAATCC CAACGACTTT
     1621 TCCGCTGCAT AACCCTGCTT CGGGGTCATT ATAGCGATTT TTTCGGTATA TCCATCCTTT
     1681 TTCGCACGAT ATACAGGATT TTGCCAAAGG GTTCGTGTAG ACTTTCCTTG GTGTATCCAA
     1741 CGGCGTCAGC CGGGCAGGAT AGGTGAAGTA GGCCCACCCG CGAGCGGGTG TTCCTTCTTC
     1801 ACTGTCCCTT ATTCGCACCT GGCGGTGCTC AACGGGAATC CTGCTCTGCG AGGCTGGCCG
     1861 TACTCCTTCG GAGACGAGAC GAGACAGCCT GAGAATGGAT GCGAGTAATG ATACAACAAT
     1921 AGCGTGCTGT TCGCACGCTA AGGTCAGGCG GAATGGCACT TCCTTATTCC AGATGCGTGC
     1981 GGATTATGCA TGACTGGCCG TCGTTTTACA ACGTCGTGAC TGGGAAAACC CTGGCGCTTG
     2041 TGGTGGATCA CAGTTATTGG AGACTTCCTT GGCCGTACGA TGGGTTTTGT TTCAGGTATC
     2101 TGGCACTTTT CGGGGAAATG TGCGCGGAAC CCCTATTTGT TTATTTTTCT AAATACATTC
     2161 AAATATGTAT CCGCTCATGA GACAATAACC CTGATAAATG CTTCAATAAT ATTGAAAAAG
     2221 GAAGAGTATG AGTATTCAAC ATTTCCGTGT CGCCCTTATT CCCTTTTTTG CGGCATTTTG
     2281 CCTTCCTGTT TTTGCTCACC CAGAAACGCT GGTGAAAGTA AAAGATGCTG AAGATCAGTT
     2341 GGGTGCACGA GTGGGTTACA TCGAACTGGA TCTCAACAGC GGTAAGATCC TTGAGAGTTT
     2401 TCGCCCCGAA GAACGTTTTC CAATGATGAG CACTTTTAAA GTTCTGCTAT GTGGCGCGGT
     2461 ATTATCCCGT ATTGACGCCG GGCAAGAGCA ACTCGGTCGC CGCATACACT ATTCTCAGAA
     2521 TGACTTGGTT GAGTACTCAC CAGTCACAGA AAAGCATCTT ACGGATGGCA TGACAGTAAG
     2581 AGAATTATGC AGTGCTGCCA TAACCATGAG TGATAACACT GCGGCCAACT TACTTCTGAC
     2641 AACGATCGGA GGACCGAAGG AGCTAACCGC TTTTTTGCAC AACATGGGGG ATCATGTAAC
     2701 TCGCCTTGAT CGTTGGGAAC CGGAGCTGAA TGAAGCCATA CCAAACGACG AGCGTGACAC
     2761 CACGATGCCT GTAGCAATGG CAACAACGTT GCGCAAACTA TTAACTGGCG AACTACTTAC
     2821 TCTAGCTTCC CGGCAACAAT TAATAGACTG GATGGAGGCG GATAAAGTTG CAGGACCACT
     2881 TCTGCGCTCG GCCCTTCCGG CTGGCTGGTT TATTGCTGAT AAATCTGGAG CCGGTGAGCG
     2941 TGGCTCTCGC GGTATCATTG CAGCACTGGG GCCAGATGGT AAGCCCTCCC GTATCGTAGT
     3001 TATCTACACG ACGGGGAGTC AGGCAACTAT GGATGAACGA AATAGACAGA TCGCTGAGAT
     3061 AGGTGCCTCA CTGATTAAGC ATTGGTAACT GTCAGACCAA GTTTACTCAT ATATACTTTA
     3121 GATTGATTTA AAACTTCATT TTTAATTTAA AAGGATCTAG GTGAAGATCC TTGAATTGCC
     3181 ATTATCAACA AGTTTGTACA AAAAAGCAGG CTCCGAATTG GTATCACGAG GACGATTTGA
     3241 AGCCCCCTAC CCATTTACGC TGACTTGACG GGACGGCGGC TTTGTTGAAT AGAGCGTCAG
     3301 ACCCCGTAGA AAAGATCAAA GGATCTTCGG CCGGCCGGCG CGCCGATCTG AAGATCAGCA
     3361 GTTCAACCTG TTGATAGTAC GTACTAAGCT CTCATGTTTC ACGTACTAAG CTCTCATGTT
     3421 TAACGTACTA AGCTCTCATG TTTAACGAAC TAAACCCTCA TGGCTAACGT ACTAAGCTCT
     3481 CATGGCTAAC GTACTAAGCT CTCATGTTTC ACGTACTAAG CTCTCATGTT TGAACAATAA
     3541 AATTAATATA AATCAGCAAC TTAAATAGCC TCTAAGGTTT TAAGTTTTAT AAGAAAAAAA
     3601 AGAATATATA AGGCTTTTAA AGCCTTTAAG GTTTAACGGT TGTGGACAAC AAGCCAGGGA
     3661 TGTAACGCAC TGAGAAGCCC TTAGAGCCTC TCAAAGCAAT TTTGAGTGAC ACAGGAACAC
     3721 TTAACGGCTG ACATGGGGCG CGCCCAGCTG TAACGCCAGC AACGCGGCCT TTTTACGGTT
     3781 CCTGGCCTTT TGCTGGCCTT TTGCTCACAT GTTCTTTCCA GCGACATATG CCATACGCCG
     3841 AACTGAACTC CACCTAATGT CTTGGAGATT GTCGGATAGC GCGGAATAGG ATTGTGCCCT
     3901 CTGAGCGGAT AACAATTTCA CACAGGAAAC AGCTATGACC ATGACACATG CATCCACCAT
     3961 CGCAGACTTA TCATCACTGA GCCTCCACCT AGCCTATACA ACAATAGCGT GCGTGGTTAG
     4021 CACGCTAGGT GGAAGGGCTC GGAGTTGTGG TAATCTATGT ATCCTGGGGT TAGCGCTGTC
     4081 TCTTATACAC ATCTGCCGAC TGCGCAAAAG ACATAATCGA TTCACAAAAA ATAGGCACAC
     4141 GAAAAACAAG TTAAGGGATG CAGTTTATGC ATCCCTTAAC AAGCTTACTT ATTAAATAAT
     4201 TTATAGCTAT TGAAAAGAGA TAAGAATTGT TCAAAGCTAA TATTGTTTAA ATCGTCAATT
     4261 CCTGCATGTT TTAAGGAATT GTTAAATTGA TTTTTTGTAA ATATTTTCTT GTATTCTTTG
     4321 TTAACCCATT TCATAACGAA ATAATTATAC TTTTGTTTAT CTTTGTGTGA TATTCTTGAT
     4381 TTTTTTCTAC TTAATCTGAT AAGTGAGCTA TTCACTTTAG GTTTAGGATG AAAATATTCT
     4441 CTTGGAACCA TACTTAATAT AGAAATATCA ACTTCTGCCA TTAAAAGTAA TGCCAATGAG
     4501 CGTTTTGTAT TTAATAATCT TTTAGCAAAC CCGTATTCCA CGATTAAATA AATCTCATTA
     4561 GCTATACTAT CAAAAACAAT TTTGCGTATT ATATCCGTAC TTATGTTATA AGGTATATTA
     4621 CCATATATTT TATAGGATTG GTTTTTAGGA AATTTAAACT GCAATATATC CTTGTTTAAA
     4681 ACTTGGAAAT TATCGTGATC AACAAGTTTA TTTTCTGTAG TTTTGCATAA TTTATGGTCT
     4741 ATTTCAATGG CAGTTACGAA ATTACACCTC TTTACTAATT CAAGGGTAAA ATGGCCTTTT
     4801 CCTGAGCCGA TTTCAAAGAT ATTATCATGT TCATTTAATC TTATGTTTGT CATAATCTTG
     4861 TCGATATTAT GCTTAGAAGT AATAAAGTTT TGACTGTGTT TTATATTTTT CTCGTTCATT
     4921 TATAACCCTC TTTAATTTGG TTATATGAAT TTTGCTTATT AACGATTCAT TATAACCACT
     4981 TATTTTTTGT TTGGTTGATA ATGAACTGTG CTGATTACAA AAATACTAAA AATGCCCATA
     5041 TTTTTTCCTC CTTATAAAAT TAGTATAATT ATAGCACGAC CTCTGATAAA TATGAACATG
     5101 ATGAGTGATC GTTAAATTTA TACTGCAATC GGATGCGATT ATTGAATAAA AGATATGAGA
     5161 GATTTATCTA ATTTCTTTTT TCTTGTAAAA AAAGAAAGTT CTTAAAGGTT TTATAGTTTT
     5221 GGTCGTAGAG CACACGGTTT AACGACTTAA TTACGAAGTA AATAAGTCTA GTGTGTTAGA
     5281 CTTTATGAAA TCTATATACG TTTATATATA TTTATTATCC GGAGGTGTAG CATGTCTCAT
     5341 TCAATTTTGA GGGTTGCCAG AGTTAAAGGA TCGGGTCACG CGTAGGACGC GTCGAGTAGG
     5401 GTAATGCATG TTTAGGAACG CTACCGGCAn nnnnnnnnnn nnnnnnnnnG TTCCGCAGCC
     5461 ACACGCCGTG TGAAGCTGGA GATGTGTATA AGAGACAGCT CGGTACCAAA TTCCAGAAAA
     5521 GAGGCCTCCC GAAAGGGGGG CCTTTTTTCG TTTTGGTCCT AATGGCTTTT ACTCCATTTG
     5581 ATTGAGAAAC ACAATTTTTG TCAAAGATAA ATTGTATGAT AGAAATTCGC TAATGCGAAA
     5641 ATCGATTTCA ATATGGAACG GCCAGTATAT ACGACGTTTC GAAGGAGGGT AAACGA
//
