# Supplementary material for: A genetic platform for a biocementation bacterium
Source: bioRxiv preprint, doi:10.64898/2025.12.05.692644, version 1 (2025-12-06)
Supplement: Plasmid Sequences [file 692644_file03.zip › Sporosarcina Plasmid Vectors/Transposon plasmids/pGLU_463.gb]

LOCUS       pGLU_463                5334 bp ds-DNA     circular     28-MAY-2025
DEFINITION  .
FEATURES             Location/Qualifiers
     prokaryote p... complement(352..803)
                     /label="PermC"
                     /ApEinfo_revcolor="#faac61"
                     /ApEinfo_fwdcolor="#faac61"
     RBS             complement(473..483)
                     /label="bsRBS"
                     /ApEinfo_revcolor="#b7e6d7"
                     /ApEinfo_fwdcolor="#b7e6d7"
     misc_feature    804..833
                     /label="F primer binding"
                     /ApEinfo_revcolor="#d6b295"
                     /ApEinfo_fwdcolor="#d6b295"
     Primer site     804..833
                     /label="F-skpp-asm-15-mer-2x"
                     /ApEinfo_revcolor="#f58a5e"
                     /ApEinfo_fwdcolor="#f58a5e"
     Barcode         838..857
                     /label=">skpp-5-F sk20mer-35738"
                     /ApEinfo_revcolor="#faac61"
                     /ApEinfo_fwdcolor="#faac61"
     Barcode         838..857
                     /label="BC.0005"
                     /ApEinfo_revcolor="#c6c9d1"
                     /ApEinfo_fwdcolor="#c6c9d1"
     Primer site     881..910
                     /label="R-skpp-asm-15-mer-2x"
                     /ApEinfo_revcolor="#f58a5e"
                     /ApEinfo_fwdcolor="#f58a5e"
     misc_feature    complement(881..910)
                     /label="R primer binding"
                     /ApEinfo_revcolor="#d6b295"
                     /ApEinfo_fwdcolor="#d6b295"
     miscellaneous   911..940
                     /label="Himar_RE"
                     /ApEinfo_revcolor="#faac61"
                     /ApEinfo_fwdcolor="#faac61"
     miscellaneous   complement(911..940)
                     /label="Himar_LE"
                     /ApEinfo_revcolor="#faac61"
                     /ApEinfo_fwdcolor="#faac61"
     terminator      941..1001
                     /label="L3S2P21"
                     /ApEinfo_revcolor="#c6c9d1"
                     /ApEinfo_fwdcolor="#c6c9d1"
     Promoter        1002..1138
                     /label="p01193"
                     /ApEinfo_revcolor="#b1ff67"
                     /ApEinfo_fwdcolor="#b1ff67"
     CDS             1139..2185
                     /label="Himar.007"
                     /ApEinfo_revcolor="#ffef86"
                     /ApEinfo_fwdcolor="#ffef86"
     prokaryote t... 2190..2370
                     /label="TAmarelleT9"
                     /ApEinfo_revcolor="#f58a5e"
                     /ApEinfo_fwdcolor="#f58a5e"
     miscellaneous   2371..2616
                     /label="oriT"
                     /ApEinfo_revcolor="#84b0dc"
                     /ApEinfo_fwdcolor="#84b0dc"
     miscellaneous   complement(2625..2664)
                     /label="UNS1"
                     /ApEinfo_revcolor="#9eafd2"
                     /ApEinfo_fwdcolor="#9eafd2"
     prokaryote t... complement(2665..2694)
                     /label="L2U5H11"
                     /ApEinfo_revcolor="#f8d3a9"
                     /ApEinfo_fwdcolor="#f8d3a9"
     primer_bind     complement(2747..2763)
                     /label="M13 fwd"
                     /ApEinfo_revcolor="#d59687"
                     /ApEinfo_fwdcolor="#d59687"
     primer_bind     complement(2747..2764)
                     /label="M13-fwd"
                     /ApEinfo_revcolor="#85dae9"
                     /ApEinfo_fwdcolor="#85dae9"
     promoter        2877..2981
                     /label="Pamp"
                     /ApEinfo_revcolor="#faac61"
                     /ApEinfo_fwdcolor="#faac61"
     CDS             2982..3842
                     /label="AmpR"
                     /ApEinfo_revcolor="#f58a5e"
                     /ApEinfo_fwdcolor="#f58a5e"
     misc_recomb     3943..3963
                     /label="attB1"
                     /ApEinfo_revcolor="#c7b0e3"
                     /ApEinfo_fwdcolor="#c7b0e3"
     misc_feature    3943..3963
                     /label="Gateway recomb1"
                     /ApEinfo_revcolor="#f58a5e"
                     /ApEinfo_fwdcolor="#f58a5e"
     ORI             complement(4099..4487)
                     /label="R6K ORI"
                     /ApEinfo_revcolor="#f58a5e"
                     /ApEinfo_fwdcolor="#f58a5e"
     primer_bind     4677..4693
                     /label="M13 rev"
                     /ApEinfo_revcolor="#c7b0e3"
                     /ApEinfo_fwdcolor="#c7b0e3"
     primer_bind     4677..4697
                     /label="M13-rev"
                     /ApEinfo_revcolor="#85dae9"
                     /ApEinfo_fwdcolor="#85dae9"
     prokaryote p... complement(4750..4781)
                     /label="L2U8H11"
                     /ApEinfo_revcolor="#75c6a9"
                     /ApEinfo_fwdcolor="#75c6a9"
     miscellaneous   complement(4782..4821)
                     /label="UNSX"
                     /ApEinfo_revcolor="#9eafd2"
                     /ApEinfo_fwdcolor="#9eafd2"
     miscellaneous   4830..4859
                     /label="Himar_LE"
                     /ApEinfo_revcolor="#faac61"
                     /ApEinfo_fwdcolor="#faac61"
     miscellaneous   complement(4830..4859)
                     /label="Himar_RE"
                     /ApEinfo_revcolor="#faac61"
                     /ApEinfo_fwdcolor="#faac61"
     prokaryote t... complement(4860..4945)
                     /label="TermC"
                     /ApEinfo_revcolor="#f8d3a9"
                     /ApEinfo_fwdcolor="#f8d3a9"
ORIGIN
        1 TCAAAAACAA TTTTGCGTAT TATATCCGTA CTTATGTTAT AAGGTATATT ACCATATATT
       61 TTATAGGATT GGTTTTTAGG AAATTTAAAC TGCAATATAT CCTTGTTTAA AACTTGGAAA
      121 TTATCGTGAT CAACAAGTTT ATTTTCTGTA GTTTTGCATA ATTTATGGTC TATTTCAATG
      181 GCAGTTACGA AATTACACCT CTTTACTAAT TCAAGGGTAA AATGGCCTTT TCCTGAGCCG
      241 ATTTCAAAGA TATTATCATG TTCATTTAAT CTTATGTTTG TCATAATCTT GTCGATATTA
      301 TGCTTAGAAG TAATAAAGTT TTGACTGTGT TTTATATTTT TCTCGTTCAT TTATAACCCT
      361 CTTTAATTTG GTTATATGAA TTTTGCTTAT TAACGATTCA TTATAACCAC TTATTTTTTG
      421 TTTGGTTGAT AATGAACTGT GCTGATTACA AAAATACTAA AAATGCCCAT ATTTTTTCCT
      481 CCTTATAAAA TTAGTATAAT TATAGCACGA CCTCTGATAA ATATGAACAT GATGAGTGAT
      541 CGTTAAATTT ATACTGCAAT CGGATGCGAT TATTGAATAA AAGATATGAG AGATTTATCT
      601 AATTTCTTTT TTCTTGTAAA AAAAGAAAGT TCTTAAAGGT TTTATAGTTT TGGTCGTAGA
      661 GCACACGGTT TAACGACTTA ATTACGAAGT AAATAAGTCT AGTGTGTTAG ACTTTATGAA
      721 ATCTATATAC GTTTATATAT ATTTATTATC CGGAGGTGTA GCATGTCTCA TTCAATTTTG
      781 AGGGTTGCCA GAGTTAAAGG ATCGGGTCAC GCGTAGGACG CGTCGAGTAG GGTAATGTCC
      841 GACGGGGAGT ATATACTGCA nnnnnnnnnn nnnnnnnnnn GTTCCGCAGC CACACGCCGT
      901 GTGAAGCTGG TAGACCGGGG ACTTATCATC CAACCTGTTA CTCGGTACCA AATTCCAGAA
      961 AAGAGGCCTC CCGAAAGGGG GGCCTTTTTT CGTTTTGGTC CTAATGGCTT TTACTCCATT
     1021 TGATTGAGAA ACACAATTTT TGTCAAAGAT AAATTGTATG ATAGAAATTC GCTAATGCGA
     1081 AAATCGATTT CAATATGGAA CGGCCAGTAT ATACGACGTT TCGAAGGAGG GTAAACGAAT
     1141 GGAAAAAAAA GAATTTCGTG TTTTAATCAA ATATTGTTTT TTAAAAGGAA AAAATACAGT
     1201 TGAAGCAAAA ACATGGTTAG ATAATGAATT TCCAGATTCA GCACCAGGAA AATCAACAAT
     1261 TATTGATTGG TATGCAAAAT TCAAACGTGG TGAAATGTCA ACGGAAGATG GTGAACGTAG
     1321 TGGACGTCCA AAAGAAGTTG TTACAGATGA AAATATTAAA AAAATTCATA AAATGATTCT
     1381 TAATGACCGT AAAATGAAAT TAATTGAAAT TGCAGAAGCA TTAAAAATTT CAAAAGAACG
     1441 TGTTGGTCAT ATTATTCATC AATATCTTGA TATGCGTAAG TTATGTGCGA AATGGGTTCC
     1501 ACGTGAATTA ACATTTGATC AAAAACAACG TCGTGTTGAT GATTCAAAAC GTTGTTTACA
     1561 ATTATTAACA CGTAATACAC CAGAATTTTT TCGTCGTTAT GTTACAATGG ATGAAACATG
     1621 GTTACATCAT TATACACCTG AATCAAATCG TCAATCGGCT GAATGGACAG CGACAGGTGA
     1681 ACCATCGCCA AAACGTGGAA AAACACAAAA ATCAGCTGGC AAAGTAATGG CATCAGTTTT
     1741 TTGGGATGCG CATGGAATTA TTTTTATTGA TTATCTTGAA AAAGGAAAAA CGATTAATAG
     1801 TGATTATTAT ATGGCGTTAT TAGAACGTTT AAAAGTCGAA ATTGCGGCAA AACGTCCACA
     1861 TATGAAAAAA AAAAAAGTTT TATTTCATCA AGATAATGCA CCATGTCACA AATCATTAAG
     1921 AACGATGGCA AAAATTCATG AATTAGGCTT TGAATTATTA CCTCATCCAC CATATTCACC
     1981 AGATCTTGCA CCATCAGATT TTTTTTTATT TTCAGATCTT AAAAGAATGC TAGCAGGTAA
     2041 AAAATTTGGC TGTAATGAAG AAGTTATTGC AGAAACAGAA GCATATTTTG AAGCAAAACC
     2101 AAAAGAATAT TATCAAAATG GTATTAAAAA ATTAGAAGGT CGTTATAATC GTTGTATTGC
     2161 TTTAGAAGGT AATTATGTTG AATAAGCTTG GAATCTCCTT CTCGCCTCTT TCGCTGAACA
     2221 CGAAAGCGAA TCCGTTCAGC ACACACTTTA CGATATGGCG CAAAAAGTCC TCGGCTGCGT
     2281 GCCGGAAGTG AAAGACATCC ACCTCACCAT GCCCAACAAG CATTGCCTGC TCGTGGACCT
     2341 GTCCCGCTTC GGTCAGGACA ATCCCAACGA CTTTTCCGCT GCATAACCCT GCTTCGGGGT
     2401 CATTATAGCG ATTTTTTCGG TATATCCATC CTTTTTCGCA CGATATACAG GATTTTGCCA
     2461 AAGGGTTCGT GTAGACTTTC CTTGGTGTAT CCAACGGCGT CAGCCGGGCA GGATAGGTGA
     2521 AGTAGGCCCA CCCGCGAGCG GGTGTTCCTT CTTCACTGTC CCTTATTCGC ACCTGGCGGT
     2581 GCTCAACGGG AATCCTGCTC TGCGAGGCTG GCCGTACTCC TTCGGAGACG AGACGAGACA
     2641 GCCTGAGAAT GGATGCGAGT AATGATACAA CAATAGCGTG CTGTTCGCAC GCTAAGGTCA
     2701 GGCGGAATGG CACTTCCTTA TTCCAGATGC GTGCGGATTA TGCATGACTG GCCGTCGTTT
     2761 TACAACGTCG TGACTGGGAA AACCCTGGCG CTTGTGGTGG ATCACAGTTA TTGGAGACTT
     2821 CCTTGGCCGT ACGATGGGTT TTGTTTCAGG TATCTGGCAC TTTTCGGGGA AATGTGCGCG
     2881 GAACCCCTAT TTGTTTATTT TTCTAAATAC ATTCAAATAT GTATCCGCTC ATGAGACAAT
     2941 AACCCTGATA AATGCTTCAA TAATATTGAA AAAGGAAGAG TATGAGTATT CAACATTTCC
     3001 GTGTCGCCCT TATTCCCTTT TTTGCGGCAT TTTGCCTTCC TGTTTTTGCT CACCCAGAAA
     3061 CGCTGGTGAA AGTAAAAGAT GCTGAAGATC AGTTGGGTGC ACGAGTGGGT TACATCGAAC
     3121 TGGATCTCAA CAGCGGTAAG ATCCTTGAGA GTTTTCGCCC CGAAGAACGT TTTCCAATGA
     3181 TGAGCACTTT TAAAGTTCTG CTATGTGGCG CGGTATTATC CCGTATTGAC GCCGGGCAAG
     3241 AGCAACTCGG TCGCCGCATA CACTATTCTC AGAATGACTT GGTTGAGTAC TCACCAGTCA
     3301 CAGAAAAGCA TCTTACGGAT GGCATGACAG TAAGAGAATT ATGCAGTGCT GCCATAACCA
     3361 TGAGTGATAA CACTGCGGCC AACTTACTTC TGACAACGAT CGGAGGACCG AAGGAGCTAA
     3421 CCGCTTTTTT GCACAACATG GGGGATCATG TAACTCGCCT TGATCGTTGG GAACCGGAGC
     3481 TGAATGAAGC CATACCAAAC GACGAGCGTG ACACCACGAT GCCTGTAGCA ATGGCAACAA
     3541 CGTTGCGCAA ACTATTAACT GGCGAACTAC TTACTCTAGC TTCCCGGCAA CAATTAATAG
     3601 ACTGGATGGA GGCGGATAAA GTTGCAGGAC CACTTCTGCG CTCGGCCCTT CCGGCTGGCT
     3661 GGTTTATTGC TGATAAATCT GGAGCCGGTG AGCGTGGCTC TCGCGGTATC ATTGCAGCAC
     3721 TGGGGCCAGA TGGTAAGCCC TCCCGTATCG TAGTTATCTA CACGACGGGG AGTCAGGCAA
     3781 CTATGGATGA ACGAAATAGA CAGATCGCTG AGATAGGTGC CTCACTGATT AAGCATTGGT
     3841 AACTGTCAGA CCAAGTTTAC TCATATATAC TTTAGATTGA TTTAAAACTT CATTTTTAAT
     3901 TTAAAAGGAT CTAGGTGAAG ATCCTTGAAT TGCCATTATC AACAAGTTTG TACAAAAAAG
     3961 CAGGCTCCGA ATTGGTATCA CGAGGACGAT TTGAAGCCCC CTACCCATTT ACGCTGACTT
     4021 GACGGGACGG CGGCTTTGTT GAATAGAGCG TCAGACCCCG TAGAAAAGAT CAAAGGATCT
     4081 TCGGCCGGCC GGCGCGCCGA TCTGAAGATC AGCAGTTCAA CCTGTTGATA GTACGTACTA
     4141 AGCTCTCATG TTTCACGTAC TAAGCTCTCA TGTTTAACGT ACTAAGCTCT CATGTTTAAC
     4201 GAACTAAACC CTCATGGCTA ACGTACTAAG CTCTCATGGC TAACGTACTA AGCTCTCATG
     4261 TTTCACGTAC TAAGCTCTCA TGTTTGAACA ATAAAATTAA TATAAATCAG CAACTTAAAT
     4321 AGCCTCTAAG GTTTTAAGTT TTATAAGAAA AAAAAGAATA TATAAGGCTT TTAAAGCCTT
     4381 TAAGGTTTAA CGGTTGTGGA CAACAAGCCA GGGATGTAAC GCACTGAGAA GCCCTTAGAG
     4441 CCTCTCAAAG CAATTTTGAG TGACACAGGA ACACTTAACG GCTGACATGG GGCGCGCCCA
     4501 GCTGTAACGC CAGCAACGCG GCCTTTTTAC GGTTCCTGGC CTTTTGCTGG CCTTTTGCTC
     4561 ACATGTTCTT TCCAGCGACA TATGCCATAC GCCGAACTGA ACTCCACCTA ATGTCTTGGA
     4621 GATTGTCGGA TAGCGCGGAA TAGGATTGTG CCCTCTGAGC GGATAACAAT TTCACACAGG
     4681 AAACAGCTAT GACCATGACA CATGCATCCA CCATCGCAGA CTTATCATCA CTGAGCCTCC
     4741 ACCTAGCCTA TACAACAATA GCGTGCGTGG TTAGCACGCT AGGTGGAAGG GCTCGGAGTT
     4801 GTGGTAATCT ATGTATCCTG GGGTTAGCGT AACAGGTTGG ATGATAAGTC CCCGGTCTAG
     4861 CCGACTGCGC AAAAGACATA ATCGATTCAC AAAAAATAGG CACACGAAAA ACAAGTTAAG
     4921 GGATGCAGTT TATGCATCCC TTAACAAGCT TACTTATTAA ATAATTTATA GCTATTGAAA
     4981 AGAGATAAGA ATTGTTCAAA GCTAATATTG TTTAAATCGT CAATTCCTGC ATGTTTTAAG
     5041 GAATTGTTAA ATTGATTTTT TGTAAATATT TTCTTGTATT CTTTGTTAAC CCATTTCATA
     5101 ACGAAATAAT TATACTTTTG TTTATCTTTG TGTGATATTC TTGATTTTTT TCTACTTAAT
     5161 CTGATAAGTG AGCTATTCAC TTTAGGTTTA GGATGAAAAT ATTCTCTTGG AACCATACTT
     5221 AATATAGAAA TATCAACTTC TGCCATTAAA AGTAATGCCA ATGAGCGTTT TGTATTTAAT
     5281 AATCTTTTAG CAAACCCGTA TTCCACGATT AAATAAATCT CATTAGCTAT ACTA
//
