# Supplementary material for: A genetic platform for a biocementation bacterium
Source: bioRxiv preprint, doi:10.64898/2025.12.05.692644, version 1 (2025-12-06)
Supplement: Plasmid Sequences [file 692644_file03.zip › Sporosarcina Plasmid Vectors/Transposon plasmids/pGLU_432.gb]

LOCUS       pGLU_432                5376 bp ds-DNA     circular     30-APR-2025
DEFINITION  .
FEATURES             Location/Qualifiers
     prokaryote p... complement(352..803)
                     /label="PermC"
                     /ApEinfo_revcolor="#faac61"
                     /ApEinfo_fwdcolor="#faac61"
     RBS             complement(473..483)
                     /label="bsRBS"
                     /ApEinfo_revcolor="#b7e6d7"
                     /ApEinfo_fwdcolor="#b7e6d7"
     misc_feature    804..833
                     /label="F primer binding"
                     /ApEinfo_revcolor="#d6b295"
                     /ApEinfo_fwdcolor="#d6b295"
     Primer site     804..833
                     /label="F-skpp-asm-15-mer-2x"
                     /ApEinfo_revcolor="#f58a5e"
                     /ApEinfo_fwdcolor="#f58a5e"
     Barcode         838..857
                     /label="BC.0002"
                     /ApEinfo_revcolor="#c6c9d1"
                     /ApEinfo_fwdcolor="#c6c9d1"
     Barcode         838..857
                     /label=">skpp-2-F sk20mer-22142"
                     /ApEinfo_revcolor="#faac61"
                     /ApEinfo_fwdcolor="#faac61"
     Primer site     881..910
                     /label="R-skpp-asm-15-mer-2x"
                     /ApEinfo_revcolor="#f58a5e"
                     /ApEinfo_fwdcolor="#f58a5e"
     misc_feature    complement(881..910)
                     /label="R primer binding"
                     /ApEinfo_revcolor="#d6b295"
                     /ApEinfo_fwdcolor="#d6b295"
     miscellaneous   911..940
                     /label="Himar_RE"
                     /ApEinfo_revcolor="#faac61"
                     /ApEinfo_fwdcolor="#faac61"
     miscellaneous   complement(911..940)
                     /label="Himar_LE"
                     /ApEinfo_revcolor="#faac61"
                     /ApEinfo_fwdcolor="#faac61"
     terminator      941..1001
                     /label="L3S2P21"
                     /ApEinfo_revcolor="#c6c9d1"
                     /ApEinfo_fwdcolor="#c6c9d1"
     Promoter        1002..1180
                     /label="p13291"
                     /ApEinfo_revcolor="#b1ff67"
                     /ApEinfo_fwdcolor="#b1ff67"
     CDS             1181..2227
                     /label="Himar.003"
                     /ApEinfo_revcolor="#ffef86"
                     /ApEinfo_fwdcolor="#ffef86"
     prokaryote t... 2232..2412
                     /label="TAmarelleT9"
                     /ApEinfo_revcolor="#f58a5e"
                     /ApEinfo_fwdcolor="#f58a5e"
     miscellaneous   2413..2658
                     /label="oriT"
                     /ApEinfo_revcolor="#84b0dc"
                     /ApEinfo_fwdcolor="#84b0dc"
     miscellaneous   complement(2667..2706)
                     /label="UNS1"
                     /ApEinfo_revcolor="#9eafd2"
                     /ApEinfo_fwdcolor="#9eafd2"
     prokaryote t... complement(2707..2736)
                     /label="L2U5H11"
                     /ApEinfo_revcolor="#f8d3a9"
                     /ApEinfo_fwdcolor="#f8d3a9"
     primer_bind     complement(2789..2805)
                     /label="M13 fwd"
                     /ApEinfo_revcolor="#d59687"
                     /ApEinfo_fwdcolor="#d59687"
     primer_bind     complement(2789..2806)
                     /label="M13-fwd"
                     /ApEinfo_revcolor="#85dae9"
                     /ApEinfo_fwdcolor="#85dae9"
     promoter        2919..3023
                     /label="Pamp"
                     /ApEinfo_revcolor="#faac61"
                     /ApEinfo_fwdcolor="#faac61"
     CDS             3024..3884
                     /label="AmpR"
                     /ApEinfo_revcolor="#f58a5e"
                     /ApEinfo_fwdcolor="#f58a5e"
     misc_feature    3985..4005
                     /label="Gateway recomb1"
                     /ApEinfo_revcolor="#f58a5e"
                     /ApEinfo_fwdcolor="#f58a5e"
     misc_recomb     3985..4005
                     /label="attB1"
                     /ApEinfo_revcolor="#c7b0e3"
                     /ApEinfo_fwdcolor="#c7b0e3"
     ORI             complement(4141..4529)
                     /label="R6K ORI"
                     /ApEinfo_revcolor="#f58a5e"
                     /ApEinfo_fwdcolor="#f58a5e"
     primer_bind     4719..4735
                     /label="M13 rev"
                     /ApEinfo_revcolor="#c7b0e3"
                     /ApEinfo_fwdcolor="#c7b0e3"
     primer_bind     4719..4739
                     /label="M13-rev"
                     /ApEinfo_revcolor="#85dae9"
                     /ApEinfo_fwdcolor="#85dae9"
     prokaryote p... complement(4792..4823)
                     /label="L2U8H11"
                     /ApEinfo_revcolor="#75c6a9"
                     /ApEinfo_fwdcolor="#75c6a9"
     miscellaneous   complement(4824..4863)
                     /label="UNSX"
                     /ApEinfo_revcolor="#9eafd2"
                     /ApEinfo_fwdcolor="#9eafd2"
     miscellaneous   4872..4901
                     /label="Himar_LE"
                     /ApEinfo_revcolor="#faac61"
                     /ApEinfo_fwdcolor="#faac61"
     miscellaneous   complement(4872..4901)
                     /label="Himar_RE"
                     /ApEinfo_revcolor="#faac61"
                     /ApEinfo_fwdcolor="#faac61"
     prokaryote t... complement(4902..4987)
                     /label="TermC"
                     /ApEinfo_revcolor="#f8d3a9"
                     /ApEinfo_fwdcolor="#f8d3a9"
ORIGIN
        1 TCAAAAACAA TTTTGCGTAT TATATCCGTA CTTATGTTAT AAGGTATATT ACCATATATT
       61 TTATAGGATT GGTTTTTAGG AAATTTAAAC TGCAATATAT CCTTGTTTAA AACTTGGAAA
      121 TTATCGTGAT CAACAAGTTT ATTTTCTGTA GTTTTGCATA ATTTATGGTC TATTTCAATG
      181 GCAGTTACGA AATTACACCT CTTTACTAAT TCAAGGGTAA AATGGCCTTT TCCTGAGCCG
      241 ATTTCAAAGA TATTATCATG TTCATTTAAT CTTATGTTTG TCATAATCTT GTCGATATTA
      301 TGCTTAGAAG TAATAAAGTT TTGACTGTGT TTTATATTTT TCTCGTTCAT TTATAACCCT
      361 CTTTAATTTG GTTATATGAA TTTTGCTTAT TAACGATTCA TTATAACCAC TTATTTTTTG
      421 TTTGGTTGAT AATGAACTGT GCTGATTACA AAAATACTAA AAATGCCCAT ATTTTTTCCT
      481 CCTTATAAAA TTAGTATAAT TATAGCACGA CCTCTGATAA ATATGAACAT GATGAGTGAT
      541 CGTTAAATTT ATACTGCAAT CGGATGCGAT TATTGAATAA AAGATATGAG AGATTTATCT
      601 AATTTCTTTT TTCTTGTAAA AAAAGAAAGT TCTTAAAGGT TTTATAGTTT TGGTCGTAGA
      661 GCACACGGTT TAACGACTTA ATTACGAAGT AAATAAGTCT AGTGTGTTAG ACTTTATGAA
      721 ATCTATATAC GTTTATATAT ATTTATTATC CGGAGGTGTA GCATGTCTCA TTCAATTTTG
      781 AGGGTTGCCA GAGTTAAAGG ATCGGGTCAC GCGTAGGACG CGTCGAGTAG GGTAATGCCC
      841 TTTAATCAGA TGCGTCGGCA nnnnnnnnnn nnnnnnnnnn GTTCCGCAGC CACACGCCGT
      901 GTGAAGCTGG TAGACCGGGG ACTTATCATC CAACCTGTTA CTCGGTACCA AATTCCAGAA
      961 AAGAGGCCTC CCGAAAGGGG GGCCTTTTTT CGTTTTGGTC CAATAAATGT GTCAGGCTTT
     1021 TCAAGAAACC TAAATAAAAG TAGAGCAGGG AAATCTAACA GATTCTCTAC TCTACTTTTT
     1081 CTCTCTTTAT TGAAGGGAAA TTTAAAAGTG AAAAGTATTT TGGCATCGTC CGCCTATTGA
     1141 TGTAAAATAG AAGTAAGTGC AGTAGAAGGG GGTATGAAAA ATGGAAAAAA AGGAATTTCG
     1201 TGTACTAATA AAATACTGCT TTTTAAAGGG GAAAAACACC GTTGAAGCTA AAACTTGGCT
     1261 AGATAACGAG TTTCCAGACT CGGCGCCGGG GAAATCGACC ATAATTGATT GGTATGCTAA
     1321 ATTCAAGCGT GGTGAAATGT CAACGGAGGA CGGTGAACGT TCGGGGCGTC CAAAAGAGGT
     1381 TGTAACAGAC GAAAATATCA AAAAAATCCA CAAAATGATT CTAAACGACC GTAAAATGAA
     1441 GCTAATCGAG ATAGCTGAGG CGCTAAAGAT ATCGAAGGAA CGTGTAGGTC ATATCATTCA
     1501 TCAGTATCTA GATATGCGGA AGCTATGCGC AAAATGGGTT CCACGTGAGC TAACCTTTGA
     1561 CCAGAAACAG AGGCGTGTAG ATGATTCGAA GCGGTGCCTA CAATTACTAA CTCGTAACAC
     1621 CCCCGAGTTT TTCCGTAGGT ATGTTACCAT GGATGAAACC TGGCTACATC ACTACACTCC
     1681 CGAGTCGAAC AGGCAATCGG CCGAGTGGAC CGCAACAGGT GAACCATCGC CAAAGCGTGG
     1741 GAAGACTCAG AAGTCGGCCG GTAAAGTCAT GGCGTCGGTA TTTTGGGATG CACATGGGAT
     1801 AATTTTTATC GATTATCTAG AGAAGGGGAA AACAATCAAT TCGGACTATT ATATGGCACT
     1861 ACTAGAGCGT CTAAAGGTGG AAATCGCAGC TAAACGGCCC CACATGAAGA AGAAAAAAGT
     1921 TCTATTCCAC CAGGACAATG CTCCATGTCA CAAGTCGCTA AGGACGATGG CTAAAATTCA
     1981 TGAACTAGGT TTCGAACTAC TACCCCACCC ACCATATTCG CCGGATTTAG CGCCCTCAGA
     2041 CTTTTTCCTA TTCTCGGACC TAAAAAGGAT GCTAGCTGGG AAAAAATTTG GTTGTAACGA
     2101 AGAGGTTATC GCGGAAACTG AGGCGTATTT TGAGGCTAAA CCAAAGGAGT ACTACCAGAA
     2161 CGGTATCAAA AAACTAGAAG GTCGTTATAA CCGTTGCATC GCCCTAGAAG GGAATTATGT
     2221 AGAATAAGCT TGGAATCTCC TTCTCGCCTC TTTCGCTGAA CACGAAAGCG AATCCGTTCA
     2281 GCACACACTT TACGATATGG CGCAAAAAGT CCTCGGCTGC GTGCCGGAAG TGAAAGACAT
     2341 CCACCTCACC ATGCCCAACA AGCATTGCCT GCTCGTGGAC CTGTCCCGCT TCGGTCAGGA
     2401 CAATCCCAAC GACTTTTCCG CTGCATAACC CTGCTTCGGG GTCATTATAG CGATTTTTTC
     2461 GGTATATCCA TCCTTTTTCG CACGATATAC AGGATTTTGC CAAAGGGTTC GTGTAGACTT
     2521 TCCTTGGTGT ATCCAACGGC GTCAGCCGGG CAGGATAGGT GAAGTAGGCC CACCCGCGAG
     2581 CGGGTGTTCC TTCTTCACTG TCCCTTATTC GCACCTGGCG GTGCTCAACG GGAATCCTGC
     2641 TCTGCGAGGC TGGCCGTACT CCTTCGGAGA CGAGACGAGA CAGCCTGAGA ATGGATGCGA
     2701 GTAATGATAC AACAATAGCG TGCTGTTCGC ACGCTAAGGT CAGGCGGAAT GGCACTTCCT
     2761 TATTCCAGAT GCGTGCGGAT TATGCATGAC TGGCCGTCGT TTTACAACGT CGTGACTGGG
     2821 AAAACCCTGG CGCTTGTGGT GGATCACAGT TATTGGAGAC TTCCTTGGCC GTACGATGGG
     2881 TTTTGTTTCA GGTATCTGGC ACTTTTCGGG GAAATGTGCG CGGAACCCCT ATTTGTTTAT
     2941 TTTTCTAAAT ACATTCAAAT ATGTATCCGC TCATGAGACA ATAACCCTGA TAAATGCTTC
     3001 AATAATATTG AAAAAGGAAG AGTATGAGTA TTCAACATTT CCGTGTCGCC CTTATTCCCT
     3061 TTTTTGCGGC ATTTTGCCTT CCTGTTTTTG CTCACCCAGA AACGCTGGTG AAAGTAAAAG
     3121 ATGCTGAAGA TCAGTTGGGT GCACGAGTGG GTTACATCGA ACTGGATCTC AACAGCGGTA
     3181 AGATCCTTGA GAGTTTTCGC CCCGAAGAAC GTTTTCCAAT GATGAGCACT TTTAAAGTTC
     3241 TGCTATGTGG CGCGGTATTA TCCCGTATTG ACGCCGGGCA AGAGCAACTC GGTCGCCGCA
     3301 TACACTATTC TCAGAATGAC TTGGTTGAGT ACTCACCAGT CACAGAAAAG CATCTTACGG
     3361 ATGGCATGAC AGTAAGAGAA TTATGCAGTG CTGCCATAAC CATGAGTGAT AACACTGCGG
     3421 CCAACTTACT TCTGACAACG ATCGGAGGAC CGAAGGAGCT AACCGCTTTT TTGCACAACA
     3481 TGGGGGATCA TGTAACTCGC CTTGATCGTT GGGAACCGGA GCTGAATGAA GCCATACCAA
     3541 ACGACGAGCG TGACACCACG ATGCCTGTAG CAATGGCAAC AACGTTGCGC AAACTATTAA
     3601 CTGGCGAACT ACTTACTCTA GCTTCCCGGC AACAATTAAT AGACTGGATG GAGGCGGATA
     3661 AAGTTGCAGG ACCACTTCTG CGCTCGGCCC TTCCGGCTGG CTGGTTTATT GCTGATAAAT
     3721 CTGGAGCCGG TGAGCGTGGC TCTCGCGGTA TCATTGCAGC ACTGGGGCCA GATGGTAAGC
     3781 CCTCCCGTAT CGTAGTTATC TACACGACGG GGAGTCAGGC AACTATGGAT GAACGAAATA
     3841 GACAGATCGC TGAGATAGGT GCCTCACTGA TTAAGCATTG GTAACTGTCA GACCAAGTTT
     3901 ACTCATATAT ACTTTAGATT GATTTAAAAC TTCATTTTTA ATTTAAAAGG ATCTAGGTGA
     3961 AGATCCTTGA ATTGCCATTA TCAACAAGTT TGTACAAAAA AGCAGGCTCC GAATTGGTAT
     4021 CACGAGGACG ATTTGAAGCC CCCTACCCAT TTACGCTGAC TTGACGGGAC GGCGGCTTTG
     4081 TTGAATAGAG CGTCAGACCC CGTAGAAAAG ATCAAAGGAT CTTCGGCCGG CCGGCGCGCC
     4141 GATCTGAAGA TCAGCAGTTC AACCTGTTGA TAGTACGTAC TAAGCTCTCA TGTTTCACGT
     4201 ACTAAGCTCT CATGTTTAAC GTACTAAGCT CTCATGTTTA ACGAACTAAA CCCTCATGGC
     4261 TAACGTACTA AGCTCTCATG GCTAACGTAC TAAGCTCTCA TGTTTCACGT ACTAAGCTCT
     4321 CATGTTTGAA CAATAAAATT AATATAAATC AGCAACTTAA ATAGCCTCTA AGGTTTTAAG
     4381 TTTTATAAGA AAAAAAAGAA TATATAAGGC TTTTAAAGCC TTTAAGGTTT AACGGTTGTG
     4441 GACAACAAGC CAGGGATGTA ACGCACTGAG AAGCCCTTAG AGCCTCTCAA AGCAATTTTG
     4501 AGTGACACAG GAACACTTAA CGGCTGACAT GGGGCGCGCC CAGCTGTAAC GCCAGCAACG
     4561 CGGCCTTTTT ACGGTTCCTG GCCTTTTGCT GGCCTTTTGC TCACATGTTC TTTCCAGCGA
     4621 CATATGCCAT ACGCCGAACT GAACTCCACC TAATGTCTTG GAGATTGTCG GATAGCGCGG
     4681 AATAGGATTG TGCCCTCTGA GCGGATAACA ATTTCACACA GGAAACAGCT ATGACCATGA
     4741 CACATGCATC CACCATCGCA GACTTATCAT CACTGAGCCT CCACCTAGCC TATACAACAA
     4801 TAGCGTGCGT GGTTAGCACG CTAGGTGGAA GGGCTCGGAG TTGTGGTAAT CTATGTATCC
     4861 TGGGGTTAGC GTAACAGGTT GGATGATAAG TCCCCGGTCT AGCCGACTGC GCAAAAGACA
     4921 TAATCGATTC ACAAAAAATA GGCACACGAA AAACAAGTTA AGGGATGCAG TTTATGCATC
     4981 CCTTAACAAG CTTACTTATT AAATAATTTA TAGCTATTGA AAAGAGATAA GAATTGTTCA
     5041 AAGCTAATAT TGTTTAAATC GTCAATTCCT GCATGTTTTA AGGAATTGTT AAATTGATTT
     5101 TTTGTAAATA TTTTCTTGTA TTCTTTGTTA ACCCATTTCA TAACGAAATA ATTATACTTT
     5161 TGTTTATCTT TGTGTGATAT TCTTGATTTT TTTCTACTTA ATCTGATAAG TGAGCTATTC
     5221 ACTTTAGGTT TAGGATGAAA ATATTCTCTT GGAACCATAC TTAATATAGA AATATCAACT
     5281 TCTGCCATTA AAAGTAATGC CAATGAGCGT TTTGTATTTA ATAATCTTTT AGCAAACCCG
     5341 TATTCCACGA TTAAATAAAT CTCATTAGCT ATACTA
//
