# Supplementary material for: A genetic platform for a biocementation bacterium
Source: bioRxiv preprint, doi:10.64898/2025.12.05.692644, version 1 (2025-12-06)
Supplement: Plasmid Sequences [file 692644_file03.zip › Sporosarcina Plasmid Vectors/Transposon plasmids/pGLU_490.gb]

LOCUS       pGLU_490                5780 bp ds-DNA     circular     30-APR-2025
DEFINITION  .
FEATURES             Location/Qualifiers
     CDS             1..1431
                     /label="Tn5.003"
                     /ApEinfo_revcolor="#ffef86"
                     /ApEinfo_fwdcolor="#ffef86"
     prokaryote t... 1436..1616
                     /label="TAmarelleT9"
                     /ApEinfo_revcolor="#f58a5e"
                     /ApEinfo_fwdcolor="#f58a5e"
     miscellaneous   1617..1862
                     /label="oriT"
                     /ApEinfo_revcolor="#84b0dc"
                     /ApEinfo_fwdcolor="#84b0dc"
     miscellaneous   complement(1871..1910)
                     /label="UNS1"
                     /ApEinfo_revcolor="#9eafd2"
                     /ApEinfo_fwdcolor="#9eafd2"
     prokaryote t... complement(1911..1940)
                     /label="L2U5H11"
                     /ApEinfo_revcolor="#f8d3a9"
                     /ApEinfo_fwdcolor="#f8d3a9"
     primer_bind     complement(1993..2009)
                     /label="M13 fwd"
                     /ApEinfo_revcolor="#d59687"
                     /ApEinfo_fwdcolor="#d59687"
     primer_bind     complement(1993..2010)
                     /label="M13-fwd"
                     /ApEinfo_revcolor="#85dae9"
                     /ApEinfo_fwdcolor="#85dae9"
     promoter        2123..2227
                     /label="Pamp"
                     /ApEinfo_revcolor="#faac61"
                     /ApEinfo_fwdcolor="#faac61"
     CDS             2228..3088
                     /label="AmpR"
                     /ApEinfo_revcolor="#f58a5e"
                     /ApEinfo_fwdcolor="#f58a5e"
     misc_recomb     3189..3209
                     /label="attB1"
                     /ApEinfo_revcolor="#c7b0e3"
                     /ApEinfo_fwdcolor="#c7b0e3"
     misc_feature    3189..3209
                     /label="Gateway recomb1"
                     /ApEinfo_revcolor="#f58a5e"
                     /ApEinfo_fwdcolor="#f58a5e"
     ORI             complement(3345..3733)
                     /label="R6K ORI"
                     /ApEinfo_revcolor="#f58a5e"
                     /ApEinfo_fwdcolor="#f58a5e"
     primer_bind     3923..3939
                     /label="M13 rev"
                     /ApEinfo_revcolor="#c7b0e3"
                     /ApEinfo_fwdcolor="#c7b0e3"
     primer_bind     3923..3943
                     /label="M13-rev"
                     /ApEinfo_revcolor="#85dae9"
                     /ApEinfo_fwdcolor="#85dae9"
     prokaryote p... complement(3996..4027)
                     /label="L2U8H11"
                     /ApEinfo_revcolor="#75c6a9"
                     /ApEinfo_fwdcolor="#75c6a9"
     miscellaneous   complement(4028..4067)
                     /label="UNSX"
                     /ApEinfo_revcolor="#9eafd2"
                     /ApEinfo_fwdcolor="#9eafd2"
     miscellaneous   4076..4094
                     /label="Tn5_LE"
                     /ApEinfo_revcolor="#faac61"
                     /ApEinfo_fwdcolor="#faac61"
     miscellaneous   complement(4076..4094)
                     /label="Tn5_RE"
                     /ApEinfo_revcolor="#faac61"
                     /ApEinfo_fwdcolor="#faac61"
     prokaryote t... complement(4095..4180)
                     /label="TermC"
                     /ApEinfo_revcolor="#f8d3a9"
                     /ApEinfo_fwdcolor="#f8d3a9"
     misc_feature    complement(4185..4919)
                     /label="ermC"
                     /ApEinfo_revcolor="#faac61"
                     /ApEinfo_fwdcolor="#faac61"
     prokaryote p... complement(4921..5372)
                     /label="PermC"
                     /ApEinfo_revcolor="#faac61"
                     /ApEinfo_fwdcolor="#faac61"
     RBS             complement(5042..5052)
                     /label="bsRBS"
                     /ApEinfo_revcolor="#b7e6d7"
                     /ApEinfo_fwdcolor="#b7e6d7"
     misc_feature    5373..5402
                     /label="F primer binding"
                     /ApEinfo_revcolor="#d6b295"
                     /ApEinfo_fwdcolor="#d6b295"
     Primer site     5373..5402
                     /label="F-skpp-asm-15-mer-2x"
                     /ApEinfo_revcolor="#f58a5e"
                     /ApEinfo_fwdcolor="#f58a5e"
     Barcode         5407..5426
                     /label=">skpp-8-F sk20mer-88693"
                     /ApEinfo_revcolor="#faac61"
                     /ApEinfo_fwdcolor="#faac61"
     Barcode         5407..5426
                     /label="BC.0008"
                     /ApEinfo_revcolor="#c6c9d1"
                     /ApEinfo_fwdcolor="#c6c9d1"
     Primer site     5450..5479
                     /label="R-skpp-asm-15-mer-2x"
                     /ApEinfo_revcolor="#f58a5e"
                     /ApEinfo_fwdcolor="#f58a5e"
     misc_feature    complement(5450..5479)
                     /label="R primer binding"
                     /ApEinfo_revcolor="#d6b295"
                     /ApEinfo_fwdcolor="#d6b295"
     miscellaneous   5480..5498
                     /label="Tn5_RE"
                     /ApEinfo_revcolor="#faac61"
                     /ApEinfo_fwdcolor="#faac61"
     miscellaneous   complement(5480..5498)
                     /label="Tn5_LE"
                     /ApEinfo_revcolor="#faac61"
                     /ApEinfo_fwdcolor="#faac61"
     terminator      5499..5559
                     /label="L3S2P21"
                     /ApEinfo_revcolor="#c6c9d1"
                     /ApEinfo_fwdcolor="#c6c9d1"
     Promoter        5560..5780
                     /label="p00572"
                     /ApEinfo_revcolor="#b1ff67"
                     /ApEinfo_fwdcolor="#b1ff67"
ORIGIN
        1 ATGATTACAT CGGCTTTACA TCGTGCAGCA GATTGGGCAA AATCAGTTTT TTCGTCGGCC
       61 GCATTAGGTG ATCCACGTCG TACAGCACGT TTAGTTAACG TAGCAGCACA GTTAGCGAAA
      121 TATTCAGGTA AATCAATTAC AATTTCATCA GAAGGTTCAA AAGCGATGCA AGAAGGTGCA
      181 TATCGTTTTA TTCGTAACCC AAATGTTTCA GCAGAAGCAA TTCGTAAAGC AGGTGCGATG
      241 CAAACAGTTA AATTAGCGCA AGAATTTCCA GAATTATTAG CTATTGAAGA TACAACATCG
      301 TTATCATATC GTCATCAAGT TGCAGAAGAA TTAGGTAAAT TAGGTTCAAT TCAAGATAAA
      361 TCACGTGGTT GGTGGGTTCA TTCAGTTTTA TTATTAGAAG CAACAACATT TCGTACAGTT
      421 GGTTTATTAC ATCAGGAATG GTGGATGCGT CCAGATGATC CAGCAGATGC AGATGAAAAA
      481 GAATCAGGTA AATGGTTAGC GGCCGCCGCT ACTTCGCGTT TAAGGATGGG TTCAATGATG
      541 TCAAATGTTA TTGCAGTTTG TGATCGTGAA GCAGATATTC ATGCATATTT ACAGGATAAA
      601 TTAGCGCATA ATGAACGTTT TGTTGTTCGT TCAAAACATC CACGTAAAGA TGTTGAATCA
      661 GGTTTATATT TATATGATCA CTTAAAAAAT CAACCAGAAT TAGGTGGTTA TCAAATTTCA
      721 ATTCCACAAA AAGGTGTTGT TGATAAACGT GGTAAACGTA AAAATCGTCC AGCACGTAAA
      781 GCATCATTAT CATTACGTTC AGGTCGTATT ACATTAAAAC AAGGTAATAT TACATTAAAT
      841 GCAGTTTTAG CGGAAGAAAT TAACCCACCA AAAGGTGAAA CACCATTAAA ATGGTTATTA
      901 TTAACATCAG AGCCAGTTGA ATCGTTAGCG CAGGCATTAC GTGTTATTGA TATTTATACA
      961 CATCGTTGGC GTATTGAAGA ATTTCACAAA GCATGGAAAA CGGGTGCAGG TGCAGAACGT
     1021 CAACGTATGG AAGAACCAGA TAATTTAGAA CGTATGGTTT CAATTTTATC ATTTGTTGCA
     1081 GTTCGTTTAT TACAGTTACG TGAATCGTTT ACTCCACCAC AGGCTTTACG TGCACAAGGT
     1141 TTATTAAAAG AAGCAGAACA CGTAGAATCA CAATCAGCAG AAACAGTTTT AACACCAGAT
     1201 GAATGTCAGT TATTAGGTTA TTTAGATAAA GGTAAACGTA AACGTAAAGA AAAAGCAGGT
     1261 TCATTACAGT GGGCATATAT GGCAATTGCA CGTTTAGGTG GTTTTATGGA TTCAAAACGT
     1321 ACAGGTATTG CATCATGGGG TGCATTATGG GAAGGTTGGG AAGCATTACA GTCAAAATTA
     1381 GATGGTTTTT TAGCGGCAAA AGACTTAATG GCACAAGGTA TTAAAATCTA AGCTTGGAAT
     1441 CTCCTTCTCG CCTCTTTCGC TGAACACGAA AGCGAATCCG TTCAGCACAC ACTTTACGAT
     1501 ATGGCGCAAA AAGTCCTCGG CTGCGTGCCG GAAGTGAAAG ACATCCACCT CACCATGCCC
     1561 AACAAGCATT GCCTGCTCGT GGACCTGTCC CGCTTCGGTC AGGACAATCC CAACGACTTT
     1621 TCCGCTGCAT AACCCTGCTT CGGGGTCATT ATAGCGATTT TTTCGGTATA TCCATCCTTT
     1681 TTCGCACGAT ATACAGGATT TTGCCAAAGG GTTCGTGTAG ACTTTCCTTG GTGTATCCAA
     1741 CGGCGTCAGC CGGGCAGGAT AGGTGAAGTA GGCCCACCCG CGAGCGGGTG TTCCTTCTTC
     1801 ACTGTCCCTT ATTCGCACCT GGCGGTGCTC AACGGGAATC CTGCTCTGCG AGGCTGGCCG
     1861 TACTCCTTCG GAGACGAGAC GAGACAGCCT GAGAATGGAT GCGAGTAATG ATACAACAAT
     1921 AGCGTGCTGT TCGCACGCTA AGGTCAGGCG GAATGGCACT TCCTTATTCC AGATGCGTGC
     1981 GGATTATGCA TGACTGGCCG TCGTTTTACA ACGTCGTGAC TGGGAAAACC CTGGCGCTTG
     2041 TGGTGGATCA CAGTTATTGG AGACTTCCTT GGCCGTACGA TGGGTTTTGT TTCAGGTATC
     2101 TGGCACTTTT CGGGGAAATG TGCGCGGAAC CCCTATTTGT TTATTTTTCT AAATACATTC
     2161 AAATATGTAT CCGCTCATGA GACAATAACC CTGATAAATG CTTCAATAAT ATTGAAAAAG
     2221 GAAGAGTATG AGTATTCAAC ATTTCCGTGT CGCCCTTATT CCCTTTTTTG CGGCATTTTG
     2281 CCTTCCTGTT TTTGCTCACC CAGAAACGCT GGTGAAAGTA AAAGATGCTG AAGATCAGTT
     2341 GGGTGCACGA GTGGGTTACA TCGAACTGGA TCTCAACAGC GGTAAGATCC TTGAGAGTTT
     2401 TCGCCCCGAA GAACGTTTTC CAATGATGAG CACTTTTAAA GTTCTGCTAT GTGGCGCGGT
     2461 ATTATCCCGT ATTGACGCCG GGCAAGAGCA ACTCGGTCGC CGCATACACT ATTCTCAGAA
     2521 TGACTTGGTT GAGTACTCAC CAGTCACAGA AAAGCATCTT ACGGATGGCA TGACAGTAAG
     2581 AGAATTATGC AGTGCTGCCA TAACCATGAG TGATAACACT GCGGCCAACT TACTTCTGAC
     2641 AACGATCGGA GGACCGAAGG AGCTAACCGC TTTTTTGCAC AACATGGGGG ATCATGTAAC
     2701 TCGCCTTGAT CGTTGGGAAC CGGAGCTGAA TGAAGCCATA CCAAACGACG AGCGTGACAC
     2761 CACGATGCCT GTAGCAATGG CAACAACGTT GCGCAAACTA TTAACTGGCG AACTACTTAC
     2821 TCTAGCTTCC CGGCAACAAT TAATAGACTG GATGGAGGCG GATAAAGTTG CAGGACCACT
     2881 TCTGCGCTCG GCCCTTCCGG CTGGCTGGTT TATTGCTGAT AAATCTGGAG CCGGTGAGCG
     2941 TGGCTCTCGC GGTATCATTG CAGCACTGGG GCCAGATGGT AAGCCCTCCC GTATCGTAGT
     3001 TATCTACACG ACGGGGAGTC AGGCAACTAT GGATGAACGA AATAGACAGA TCGCTGAGAT
     3061 AGGTGCCTCA CTGATTAAGC ATTGGTAACT GTCAGACCAA GTTTACTCAT ATATACTTTA
     3121 GATTGATTTA AAACTTCATT TTTAATTTAA AAGGATCTAG GTGAAGATCC TTGAATTGCC
     3181 ATTATCAACA AGTTTGTACA AAAAAGCAGG CTCCGAATTG GTATCACGAG GACGATTTGA
     3241 AGCCCCCTAC CCATTTACGC TGACTTGACG GGACGGCGGC TTTGTTGAAT AGAGCGTCAG
     3301 ACCCCGTAGA AAAGATCAAA GGATCTTCGG CCGGCCGGCG CGCCGATCTG AAGATCAGCA
     3361 GTTCAACCTG TTGATAGTAC GTACTAAGCT CTCATGTTTC ACGTACTAAG CTCTCATGTT
     3421 TAACGTACTA AGCTCTCATG TTTAACGAAC TAAACCCTCA TGGCTAACGT ACTAAGCTCT
     3481 CATGGCTAAC GTACTAAGCT CTCATGTTTC ACGTACTAAG CTCTCATGTT TGAACAATAA
     3541 AATTAATATA AATCAGCAAC TTAAATAGCC TCTAAGGTTT TAAGTTTTAT AAGAAAAAAA
     3601 AGAATATATA AGGCTTTTAA AGCCTTTAAG GTTTAACGGT TGTGGACAAC AAGCCAGGGA
     3661 TGTAACGCAC TGAGAAGCCC TTAGAGCCTC TCAAAGCAAT TTTGAGTGAC ACAGGAACAC
     3721 TTAACGGCTG ACATGGGGCG CGCCCAGCTG TAACGCCAGC AACGCGGCCT TTTTACGGTT
     3781 CCTGGCCTTT TGCTGGCCTT TTGCTCACAT GTTCTTTCCA GCGACATATG CCATACGCCG
     3841 AACTGAACTC CACCTAATGT CTTGGAGATT GTCGGATAGC GCGGAATAGG ATTGTGCCCT
     3901 CTGAGCGGAT AACAATTTCA CACAGGAAAC AGCTATGACC ATGACACATG CATCCACCAT
     3961 CGCAGACTTA TCATCACTGA GCCTCCACCT AGCCTATACA ACAATAGCGT GCGTGGTTAG
     4021 CACGCTAGGT GGAAGGGCTC GGAGTTGTGG TAATCTATGT ATCCTGGGGT TAGCGCTGTC
     4081 TCTTATACAC ATCTGCCGAC TGCGCAAAAG ACATAATCGA TTCACAAAAA ATAGGCACAC
     4141 GAAAAACAAG TTAAGGGATG CAGTTTATGC ATCCCTTAAC AAGCTTACTT ATTAAATAAT
     4201 TTATAGCTAT TGAAAAGAGA TAAGAATTGT TCAAAGCTAA TATTGTTTAA ATCGTCAATT
     4261 CCTGCATGTT TTAAGGAATT GTTAAATTGA TTTTTTGTAA ATATTTTCTT GTATTCTTTG
     4321 TTAACCCATT TCATAACGAA ATAATTATAC TTTTGTTTAT CTTTGTGTGA TATTCTTGAT
     4381 TTTTTTCTAC TTAATCTGAT AAGTGAGCTA TTCACTTTAG GTTTAGGATG AAAATATTCT
     4441 CTTGGAACCA TACTTAATAT AGAAATATCA ACTTCTGCCA TTAAAAGTAA TGCCAATGAG
     4501 CGTTTTGTAT TTAATAATCT TTTAGCAAAC CCGTATTCCA CGATTAAATA AATCTCATTA
     4561 GCTATACTAT CAAAAACAAT TTTGCGTATT ATATCCGTAC TTATGTTATA AGGTATATTA
     4621 CCATATATTT TATAGGATTG GTTTTTAGGA AATTTAAACT GCAATATATC CTTGTTTAAA
     4681 ACTTGGAAAT TATCGTGATC AACAAGTTTA TTTTCTGTAG TTTTGCATAA TTTATGGTCT
     4741 ATTTCAATGG CAGTTACGAA ATTACACCTC TTTACTAATT CAAGGGTAAA ATGGCCTTTT
     4801 CCTGAGCCGA TTTCAAAGAT ATTATCATGT TCATTTAATC TTATGTTTGT CATAATCTTG
     4861 TCGATATTAT GCTTAGAAGT AATAAAGTTT TGACTGTGTT TTATATTTTT CTCGTTCATT
     4921 TATAACCCTC TTTAATTTGG TTATATGAAT TTTGCTTATT AACGATTCAT TATAACCACT
     4981 TATTTTTTGT TTGGTTGATA ATGAACTGTG CTGATTACAA AAATACTAAA AATGCCCATA
     5041 TTTTTTCCTC CTTATAAAAT TAGTATAATT ATAGCACGAC CTCTGATAAA TATGAACATG
     5101 ATGAGTGATC GTTAAATTTA TACTGCAATC GGATGCGATT ATTGAATAAA AGATATGAGA
     5161 GATTTATCTA ATTTCTTTTT TCTTGTAAAA AAAGAAAGTT CTTAAAGGTT TTATAGTTTT
     5221 GGTCGTAGAG CACACGGTTT AACGACTTAA TTACGAAGTA AATAAGTCTA GTGTGTTAGA
     5281 CTTTATGAAA TCTATATACG TTTATATATA TTTATTATCC GGAGGTGTAG CATGTCTCAT
     5341 TCAATTTTGA GGGTTGCCAG AGTTAAAGGA TCGGGTCACG CGTAGGACGC GTCGAGTAGG
     5401 GTAATGTAAC TACCAGTATC CACCGCGCAn nnnnnnnnnn nnnnnnnnnG TTCCGCAGCC
     5461 ACACGCCGTG TGAAGCTGGA GATGTGTATA AGAGACAGCT CGGTACCAAA TTCCAGAAAA
     5521 GAGGCCTCCC GAAAGGGGGG CCTTTTTTCG TTTTGGTCCA TAGCTTCATA TTGATTGAAA
     5581 AATGGCCGCT AAATTGAAGT GAATACTTCA TAACAACTTT ACCGTGTGTT TTTCAATAAA
     5641 ATGCTTGACT ATAAGCAGAA ATCGTTATAA GATTAGAAAT GGTAATTCTA AAACCCCACA
     5701 ATAAGCCCCG GAAGGTTATT TGTGTTTAGG GATATAGAGA TTAAATCGGG AAATTTACAG
     5761 TTAATTAGGA GGATACAATT
//
