# Supplementary material for: A genetic platform for a biocementation bacterium
Source: bioRxiv preprint, doi:10.64898/2025.12.05.692644, version 1 (2025-12-06)
Supplement: Plasmid Sequences [file 692644_file03.zip › Sporosarcina Plasmid Vectors/Transposon plasmids/pGLU_457.gb]

LOCUS       pGLU_457                5448 bp ds-DNA     circular     30-APR-2025
DEFINITION  .
FEATURES             Location/Qualifiers
     prokaryote p... complement(352..803)
                     /label="PermC"
                     /ApEinfo_revcolor="#faac61"
                     /ApEinfo_fwdcolor="#faac61"
     RBS             complement(473..483)
                     /label="bsRBS"
                     /ApEinfo_revcolor="#b7e6d7"
                     /ApEinfo_fwdcolor="#b7e6d7"
     Primer site     804..833
                     /label="F-skpp-asm-15-mer-2x"
                     /ApEinfo_revcolor="#f58a5e"
                     /ApEinfo_fwdcolor="#f58a5e"
     misc_feature    804..833
                     /label="F primer binding"
                     /ApEinfo_revcolor="#d6b295"
                     /ApEinfo_fwdcolor="#d6b295"
     Barcode         838..857
                     /label=">skpp-4-F sk20mer-55583"
                     /ApEinfo_revcolor="#faac61"
                     /ApEinfo_fwdcolor="#faac61"
     Barcode         838..857
                     /label="BC.0004"
                     /ApEinfo_revcolor="#c6c9d1"
                     /ApEinfo_fwdcolor="#c6c9d1"
     Primer site     881..910
                     /label="R-skpp-asm-15-mer-2x"
                     /ApEinfo_revcolor="#f58a5e"
                     /ApEinfo_fwdcolor="#f58a5e"
     misc_feature    complement(881..910)
                     /label="R primer binding"
                     /ApEinfo_revcolor="#d6b295"
                     /ApEinfo_fwdcolor="#d6b295"
     miscellaneous   911..940
                     /label="Himar_RE"
                     /ApEinfo_revcolor="#faac61"
                     /ApEinfo_fwdcolor="#faac61"
     miscellaneous   complement(911..940)
                     /label="Himar_LE"
                     /ApEinfo_revcolor="#faac61"
                     /ApEinfo_fwdcolor="#faac61"
     terminator      941..1001
                     /label="L3S2P21"
                     /ApEinfo_revcolor="#c6c9d1"
                     /ApEinfo_fwdcolor="#c6c9d1"
     Promoter        1002..1150
                     /label="p16320"
                     /ApEinfo_revcolor="#b1ff67"
                     /ApEinfo_fwdcolor="#b1ff67"
     misc_feature    1151..1225
                     /label="RiboJ"
                     /ApEinfo_revcolor="#c7b0e3"
                     /ApEinfo_fwdcolor="#c7b0e3"
     RBS             1235..1246
                     /label="strong bacterial ribosome binding site (Elowitz and Leibler, 2000)"
                     /ApEinfo_revcolor="#d6b295"
                     /ApEinfo_fwdcolor="#d6b295"
     CDS             1253..2299
                     /label="Himar.005"
                     /ApEinfo_revcolor="#ffef86"
                     /ApEinfo_fwdcolor="#ffef86"
     prokaryote t... 2304..2484
                     /label="TAmarelleT9"
                     /ApEinfo_revcolor="#f58a5e"
                     /ApEinfo_fwdcolor="#f58a5e"
     miscellaneous   2485..2730
                     /label="oriT"
                     /ApEinfo_revcolor="#84b0dc"
                     /ApEinfo_fwdcolor="#84b0dc"
     miscellaneous   complement(2739..2778)
                     /label="UNS1"
                     /ApEinfo_revcolor="#9eafd2"
                     /ApEinfo_fwdcolor="#9eafd2"
     prokaryote t... complement(2779..2808)
                     /label="L2U5H11"
                     /ApEinfo_revcolor="#f8d3a9"
                     /ApEinfo_fwdcolor="#f8d3a9"
     primer_bind     complement(2861..2877)
                     /label="M13 fwd"
                     /ApEinfo_revcolor="#d59687"
                     /ApEinfo_fwdcolor="#d59687"
     primer_bind     complement(2861..2878)
                     /label="M13-fwd"
                     /ApEinfo_revcolor="#85dae9"
                     /ApEinfo_fwdcolor="#85dae9"
     promoter        2991..3095
                     /label="Pamp"
                     /ApEinfo_revcolor="#faac61"
                     /ApEinfo_fwdcolor="#faac61"
     CDS             3096..3956
                     /label="AmpR"
                     /ApEinfo_revcolor="#f58a5e"
                     /ApEinfo_fwdcolor="#f58a5e"
     misc_feature    4057..4077
                     /label="Gateway recomb1"
                     /ApEinfo_revcolor="#f58a5e"
                     /ApEinfo_fwdcolor="#f58a5e"
     misc_recomb     4057..4077
                     /label="attB1"
                     /ApEinfo_revcolor="#c7b0e3"
                     /ApEinfo_fwdcolor="#c7b0e3"
     ORI             complement(4213..4601)
                     /label="R6K ORI"
                     /ApEinfo_revcolor="#f58a5e"
                     /ApEinfo_fwdcolor="#f58a5e"
     primer_bind     4791..4807
                     /label="M13 rev"
                     /ApEinfo_revcolor="#c7b0e3"
                     /ApEinfo_fwdcolor="#c7b0e3"
     primer_bind     4791..4811
                     /label="M13-rev"
                     /ApEinfo_revcolor="#85dae9"
                     /ApEinfo_fwdcolor="#85dae9"
     prokaryote p... complement(4864..4895)
                     /label="L2U8H11"
                     /ApEinfo_revcolor="#75c6a9"
                     /ApEinfo_fwdcolor="#75c6a9"
     miscellaneous   complement(4896..4935)
                     /label="UNSX"
                     /ApEinfo_revcolor="#9eafd2"
                     /ApEinfo_fwdcolor="#9eafd2"
     miscellaneous   4944..4973
                     /label="Himar_LE"
                     /ApEinfo_revcolor="#faac61"
                     /ApEinfo_fwdcolor="#faac61"
     miscellaneous   complement(4944..4973)
                     /label="Himar_RE"
                     /ApEinfo_revcolor="#faac61"
                     /ApEinfo_fwdcolor="#faac61"
     prokaryote t... complement(4974..5059)
                     /label="TermC"
                     /ApEinfo_revcolor="#f8d3a9"
                     /ApEinfo_fwdcolor="#f8d3a9"
ORIGIN
        1 TCAAAAACAA TTTTGCGTAT TATATCCGTA CTTATGTTAT AAGGTATATT ACCATATATT
       61 TTATAGGATT GGTTTTTAGG AAATTTAAAC TGCAATATAT CCTTGTTTAA AACTTGGAAA
      121 TTATCGTGAT CAACAAGTTT ATTTTCTGTA GTTTTGCATA ATTTATGGTC TATTTCAATG
      181 GCAGTTACGA AATTACACCT CTTTACTAAT TCAAGGGTAA AATGGCCTTT TCCTGAGCCG
      241 ATTTCAAAGA TATTATCATG TTCATTTAAT CTTATGTTTG TCATAATCTT GTCGATATTA
      301 TGCTTAGAAG TAATAAAGTT TTGACTGTGT TTTATATTTT TCTCGTTCAT TTATAACCCT
      361 CTTTAATTTG GTTATATGAA TTTTGCTTAT TAACGATTCA TTATAACCAC TTATTTTTTG
      421 TTTGGTTGAT AATGAACTGT GCTGATTACA AAAATACTAA AAATGCCCAT ATTTTTTCCT
      481 CCTTATAAAA TTAGTATAAT TATAGCACGA CCTCTGATAA ATATGAACAT GATGAGTGAT
      541 CGTTAAATTT ATACTGCAAT CGGATGCGAT TATTGAATAA AAGATATGAG AGATTTATCT
      601 AATTTCTTTT TTCTTGTAAA AAAAGAAAGT TCTTAAAGGT TTTATAGTTT TGGTCGTAGA
      661 GCACACGGTT TAACGACTTA ATTACGAAGT AAATAAGTCT AGTGTGTTAG ACTTTATGAA
      721 ATCTATATAC GTTTATATAT ATTTATTATC CGGAGGTGTA GCATGTCTCA TTCAATTTTG
      781 AGGGTTGCCA GAGTTAAAGG ATCGGGTCAC GCGTAGGACG CGTCGAGTAG GGTAATGGGG
      841 TGGGTAAATG GTAATGCGCA nnnnnnnnnn nnnnnnnnnn GTTCCGCAGC CACACGCCGT
      901 GTGAAGCTGG TAGACCGGGG ACTTATCATC CAACCTGTTA CTCGGTACCA AATTCCAGAA
      961 AAGAGGCCTC CCGAAAGGGG GGCCTTTTTT CGTTTTGGTC CTAGGACAAT TACCTGCCTA
     1021 GTCAGGGGAT TTGAACGAGT GCAATTGCCT GCTTAGTCAG GTAATTTGGA TGGAAAAATT
     1081 CAGCAAGGGT ACAACTTGCA TAATCGGACC TATCAAAGAA TAGGCAAAAA ACATTTAGGA
     1141 GGAAATCATA AGCTGTCACC GGATGTGCTT TCCGGTCTGA TGAGTCCGTG AGGACGAAAC
     1201 AGCCTCTACA AATAATTTTG TTTAAGAATT CATTAAAGAG GAGAAAGGTA CCATGGAGAA
     1261 GAAAGAGTTC AGAGTCCTCA TAAAGTATTG CTTCTTAAAA GGGAAGAACA CCGTTGAGGC
     1321 CAAGACCTGG CTGGACAACG AATTCCCAGA TAGCGCACCC GGCAAGAGCA CCATAATAGA
     1381 CTGGTACGCC AAGTTTAAAA GAGGCGAGAT GTCAACTGAA GATGGCGAGC GTAGCGGGCG
     1441 TCCAAAGGAA GTTGTCACAG ATGAGAATAT TAAGAAGATT CATAAGATGA TACTCAACGA
     1501 TAGAAAGATG AAACTCATTG AAATAGCCGA AGCACTGAAA ATAAGCAAAG AGAGAGTCGG
     1561 CCACATTATA CACCAGTACC TCGACATGCG GAAATTGTGC GCGAAGTGGG TTCCACGTGA
     1621 ATTGACCTTC GATCAGAAGC AGAGGAGAGT CGACGACAGC AAACGGTGCC TCCAATTACT
     1681 GACCAGAAAC ACCCCGGAAT TCTTTAGAAG GTACGTTACC ATGGACGAAA CCTGGTTGCA
     1741 CCATTATACC CCCGAATCTA ACAGGCAATC TGCCGAATGG ACCGCGACAG GCGAGCCAAG
     1801 CCCAAAAAGA GGGAAAACCC AGAAATCTGC CGGTAAGGTC ATGGCAAGCG TCTTCTGGGA
     1861 CGCGCACGGG ATAATATTCA TTGACTACCT GGAAAAAGGG AAGACAATTA ATAGCGATTA
     1921 CTACATGGCG CTGCTCGAAA GACTCAAAGT TGAGATTGCG GCCAAGCGGC CGCATATGAA
     1981 AAAAAAGAAG GTTCTCTTTC ATCAGGATAA TGCCCCATGT CATAAAAGCC TCAGGACTAT
     2041 GGCCAAGATA CACGAGCTCG GTTTTGAGCT CCTGCCGCAT CCACCATACA GCCCCGACTT
     2101 AGCACCGTCA GATTTCTTTC TCTTTAGCGA TTTGAAGAGG ATGTTGGCCG GGAAGAAGTT
     2161 CGGTTGTAAC GAGGAAGTTA TTGCAGAAAC CGAAGCATAC TTCGAAGCCA AGCCAAAAGA
     2221 ATATTATCAG AACGGCATTA AGAAGCTCGA GGGCAGATAC AACAGATGCA TTGCCCTGGA
     2281 GGGGAATTAC GTCGAGTGAG CTTGGAATCT CCTTCTCGCC TCTTTCGCTG AACACGAAAG
     2341 CGAATCCGTT CAGCACACAC TTTACGATAT GGCGCAAAAA GTCCTCGGCT GCGTGCCGGA
     2401 AGTGAAAGAC ATCCACCTCA CCATGCCCAA CAAGCATTGC CTGCTCGTGG ACCTGTCCCG
     2461 CTTCGGTCAG GACAATCCCA ACGACTTTTC CGCTGCATAA CCCTGCTTCG GGGTCATTAT
     2521 AGCGATTTTT TCGGTATATC CATCCTTTTT CGCACGATAT ACAGGATTTT GCCAAAGGGT
     2581 TCGTGTAGAC TTTCCTTGGT GTATCCAACG GCGTCAGCCG GGCAGGATAG GTGAAGTAGG
     2641 CCCACCCGCG AGCGGGTGTT CCTTCTTCAC TGTCCCTTAT TCGCACCTGG CGGTGCTCAA
     2701 CGGGAATCCT GCTCTGCGAG GCTGGCCGTA CTCCTTCGGA GACGAGACGA GACAGCCTGA
     2761 GAATGGATGC GAGTAATGAT ACAACAATAG CGTGCTGTTC GCACGCTAAG GTCAGGCGGA
     2821 ATGGCACTTC CTTATTCCAG ATGCGTGCGG ATTATGCATG ACTGGCCGTC GTTTTACAAC
     2881 GTCGTGACTG GGAAAACCCT GGCGCTTGTG GTGGATCACA GTTATTGGAG ACTTCCTTGG
     2941 CCGTACGATG GGTTTTGTTT CAGGTATCTG GCACTTTTCG GGGAAATGTG CGCGGAACCC
     3001 CTATTTGTTT ATTTTTCTAA ATACATTCAA ATATGTATCC GCTCATGAGA CAATAACCCT
     3061 GATAAATGCT TCAATAATAT TGAAAAAGGA AGAGTATGAG TATTCAACAT TTCCGTGTCG
     3121 CCCTTATTCC CTTTTTTGCG GCATTTTGCC TTCCTGTTTT TGCTCACCCA GAAACGCTGG
     3181 TGAAAGTAAA AGATGCTGAA GATCAGTTGG GTGCACGAGT GGGTTACATC GAACTGGATC
     3241 TCAACAGCGG TAAGATCCTT GAGAGTTTTC GCCCCGAAGA ACGTTTTCCA ATGATGAGCA
     3301 CTTTTAAAGT TCTGCTATGT GGCGCGGTAT TATCCCGTAT TGACGCCGGG CAAGAGCAAC
     3361 TCGGTCGCCG CATACACTAT TCTCAGAATG ACTTGGTTGA GTACTCACCA GTCACAGAAA
     3421 AGCATCTTAC GGATGGCATG ACAGTAAGAG AATTATGCAG TGCTGCCATA ACCATGAGTG
     3481 ATAACACTGC GGCCAACTTA CTTCTGACAA CGATCGGAGG ACCGAAGGAG CTAACCGCTT
     3541 TTTTGCACAA CATGGGGGAT CATGTAACTC GCCTTGATCG TTGGGAACCG GAGCTGAATG
     3601 AAGCCATACC AAACGACGAG CGTGACACCA CGATGCCTGT AGCAATGGCA ACAACGTTGC
     3661 GCAAACTATT AACTGGCGAA CTACTTACTC TAGCTTCCCG GCAACAATTA ATAGACTGGA
     3721 TGGAGGCGGA TAAAGTTGCA GGACCACTTC TGCGCTCGGC CCTTCCGGCT GGCTGGTTTA
     3781 TTGCTGATAA ATCTGGAGCC GGTGAGCGTG GCTCTCGCGG TATCATTGCA GCACTGGGGC
     3841 CAGATGGTAA GCCCTCCCGT ATCGTAGTTA TCTACACGAC GGGGAGTCAG GCAACTATGG
     3901 ATGAACGAAA TAGACAGATC GCTGAGATAG GTGCCTCACT GATTAAGCAT TGGTAACTGT
     3961 CAGACCAAGT TTACTCATAT ATACTTTAGA TTGATTTAAA ACTTCATTTT TAATTTAAAA
     4021 GGATCTAGGT GAAGATCCTT GAATTGCCAT TATCAACAAG TTTGTACAAA AAAGCAGGCT
     4081 CCGAATTGGT ATCACGAGGA CGATTTGAAG CCCCCTACCC ATTTACGCTG ACTTGACGGG
     4141 ACGGCGGCTT TGTTGAATAG AGCGTCAGAC CCCGTAGAAA AGATCAAAGG ATCTTCGGCC
     4201 GGCCGGCGCG CCGATCTGAA GATCAGCAGT TCAACCTGTT GATAGTACGT ACTAAGCTCT
     4261 CATGTTTCAC GTACTAAGCT CTCATGTTTA ACGTACTAAG CTCTCATGTT TAACGAACTA
     4321 AACCCTCATG GCTAACGTAC TAAGCTCTCA TGGCTAACGT ACTAAGCTCT CATGTTTCAC
     4381 GTACTAAGCT CTCATGTTTG AACAATAAAA TTAATATAAA TCAGCAACTT AAATAGCCTC
     4441 TAAGGTTTTA AGTTTTATAA GAAAAAAAAG AATATATAAG GCTTTTAAAG CCTTTAAGGT
     4501 TTAACGGTTG TGGACAACAA GCCAGGGATG TAACGCACTG AGAAGCCCTT AGAGCCTCTC
     4561 AAAGCAATTT TGAGTGACAC AGGAACACTT AACGGCTGAC ATGGGGCGCG CCCAGCTGTA
     4621 ACGCCAGCAA CGCGGCCTTT TTACGGTTCC TGGCCTTTTG CTGGCCTTTT GCTCACATGT
     4681 TCTTTCCAGC GACATATGCC ATACGCCGAA CTGAACTCCA CCTAATGTCT TGGAGATTGT
     4741 CGGATAGCGC GGAATAGGAT TGTGCCCTCT GAGCGGATAA CAATTTCACA CAGGAAACAG
     4801 CTATGACCAT GACACATGCA TCCACCATCG CAGACTTATC ATCACTGAGC CTCCACCTAG
     4861 CCTATACAAC AATAGCGTGC GTGGTTAGCA CGCTAGGTGG AAGGGCTCGG AGTTGTGGTA
     4921 ATCTATGTAT CCTGGGGTTA GCGTAACAGG TTGGATGATA AGTCCCCGGT CTAGCCGACT
     4981 GCGCAAAAGA CATAATCGAT TCACAAAAAA TAGGCACACG AAAAACAAGT TAAGGGATGC
     5041 AGTTTATGCA TCCCTTAACA AGCTTACTTA TTAAATAATT TATAGCTATT GAAAAGAGAT
     5101 AAGAATTGTT CAAAGCTAAT ATTGTTTAAA TCGTCAATTC CTGCATGTTT TAAGGAATTG
     5161 TTAAATTGAT TTTTTGTAAA TATTTTCTTG TATTCTTTGT TAACCCATTT CATAACGAAA
     5221 TAATTATACT TTTGTTTATC TTTGTGTGAT ATTCTTGATT TTTTTCTACT TAATCTGATA
     5281 AGTGAGCTAT TCACTTTAGG TTTAGGATGA AAATATTCTC TTGGAACCAT ACTTAATATA
     5341 GAAATATCAA CTTCTGCCAT TAAAAGTAAT GCCAATGAGC GTTTTGTATT TAATAATCTT
     5401 TTAGCAAACC CGTATTCCAC GATTAAATAA ATCTCATTAG CTATACTA
//
