# Supplementary material for: A genetic platform for a biocementation bacterium
Source: bioRxiv preprint, doi:10.64898/2025.12.05.692644, version 1 (2025-12-06)
Supplement: Plasmid Sequences [file 692644_file03.zip › Sporosarcina Plasmid Vectors/Promoter library variant plasmids/pGLU_511_101.gb]

LOCUS       pGLU_511_101            7238 bp ds-DNA     circular     02-DEC-2025
DEFINITION  .
FEATURES             Location/Qualifiers
ORIGIN
        1 TGGTGAGTAA GGGTGAAGCC GTGATTAAAG AGTTCATGCG CTTCAAAGTG CATATGGAGG
       61 GCTCAATGAA CGGCCATGAA TTTGAAATTG AAGGTGAAGG AGAAGGCCGT CCGTATGAGG
      121 GCACCCAGAC CGCCAAACTG AAAGTCACAA AGGGTGGCCC GCTGCCGTTT TCGTGGGATA
      181 TTTTATCCCC TCAATTCATG TACGGCAGCC GGGCGTTTAT TAAACACCCG GCGGATATCC
      241 CGGATTACTA TAAGCAATCT TTTCCAGAAG GCTTTAAATG GGAGCGCGTG ATGAATTTTG
      301 AAGACGGAGG TGCTGTTACC GTGACCCAGG ACACGAGCTT AGAAGACGGT ACCTTGATCT
      361 ATAAGGTAAA GCTGCGTGGT ACCAATTTCC CGCCGGATGG GCCAGTTATG CAGAAAAAGA
      421 CTATGGGCTG GGAAGCATCG ACGGAGCGTC TTTACCCCGA AGACGGCGTC CTGAAAGGCG
      481 ATATTAAAAT GGCCCTGCGA CTGAAAGACG GCGGTCGCTA CCTTGCAGAT TTCAAAACAA
      541 CGTATAAAGC GAAAAAACCT GTGCAGATGC CCGGGGCGTA CAACGTTGAT CGCAAACTAG
      601 ATATCACTTC ACACAACGAA GATTACACGG TAGTCGAACA GTATGAACGT AGCGAGGGGC
      661 GCCATAGCAC CGGAGGCATG GATGAACTCT ATAAATAAGC TTCGCTCGTG CTCGCCGCGA
      721 CCTTCCTCTT CATGCACCTC TTCGGCATCG GGCTGCACAA CGCTACAGAG GAGCTTTTCC
      781 GCTGCATAAC CCTGCTTCGG GGTCATTATA GCGATTTTTT CGGTATATCC ATCCTTTTTC
      841 GCACGATATA CAGGATTTTG CCAAAGGGTT CGTGTAGACT TTCCTTGGTG TATCCAACGG
      901 CGTCAGCCGG GCAGGATAGG TGAAGTAGGC CCACCCGCGA GCGGGTGTTC CTTCTTCACT
      961 GTCCCTTATT CGCACCTGGC GGTGCTCAAC GGGAATCCTG CTCTGCGAGG CTGGCCGTAC
     1021 GCTAGGTATA CTTGAGACCA CCCCAGGATA CATAGATTAC CACAACTCCG AGCCCTTCCA
     1081 CCTAGCGTGC TAACCACGCA CGCTATTGTT GTATAGGCTA GGTGGAGGCT CAGTGATGAT
     1141 AAGTCTGCGA TGGTGGATGC ATGTGTCATG GTCATAGCTG TTTCCTGTGT GAAATTGTTA
     1201 TCCGCTCAGA GGGCACAATC CTATTCCGCG CTATCCGACA ATCTCCAAGA CATTAGGTGG
     1261 AGTTCAGTTC GGCGTATGGC ATATGTCGCT GGAAAGAACA TGTGAGCAAA AGGCCAGCAA
     1321 AAGGCCAGGA ACCGTAAAAA GGCCGCGTTG CTGGCGTTac agctgggcgc gccccatgtc
     1381 agccgttaag tgttcctgtg tcactcaaaa ttgctttgag aggctctaag ggcttctcag
     1441 tgcgttacat ccctggcttg ttgtccacaa ccgttaaacc ttaaaggctt taaaagcctt
     1501 atatattctt ttttttctta taaaacttaa aaccttagag gctatttaag ttgctgattt
     1561 atattaattt tattgttcaa acatgagagc ttagtacgtg aaacatgaga gcttagtacg
     1621 ttagccatga gagcttagta cgttagccat gagggtttag ttcgttaaac atgagagctt
     1681 agtacgttaa acatgagagc ttagtacgtg aaacatgaga gcttagtacg tactatcaac
     1741 aggttgaact gctgatcttc agatcggcgc gccggccggc cGAAGATCCT TTGATCTTTT
     1801 CTACGGGGTC TGACGCTCTA TTCAACAAAG CCGCCGTCCC GTCAAGTCAG CGTAAATGGG
     1861 TAGGGGGCTT CAAATCGTCC CCCCATACGA TATAAGTTGT TACTAGTGCT TGGATTCTCA
     1921 CCAATAAAAA ACGCCCGGCG GCAACCGAGC GTTCTGAACA AATCCAGATG GAGTTCTGAG
     1981 GTCATTACTG GATCTATCAA CAGGAGTCCA AGCGAGCTCG ATATCAAATT ACGCCCCGCC
     2041 CTGCCACTCA TCGCAGTACT GTTGTAATTC ATTAAGCATT CTGCCGACAT GGAAGCCATC
     2101 ACAAACGGCA TGATGAACCT GAATCGCCAG CGGCATCAGC ACCTTGTCGC CTTGCGTATA
     2161 ATATTTGCCC ATGGTGAAAA CGGGGGCGAA GAAGTTGTCC ATATTGGCCA CGTTTAAATC
     2221 AAAACTGGTG AAACTCACCC AGGGATTGGC TGAGACGAAA AACATATTCT CAATAAACCC
     2281 TTTAGGGAAA TAGGCCAGGT TTTCACCGTA ACACGCCACA TCTTGCGAAT ATATGTGTAG
     2341 AAACTGCCGG AAATCGTCGT GGTATTCACT CCAGAGCGAT GAAAACGTTT CAGTTTGCTC
     2401 ATGGAAAACG GTGTAACAAG GGTGAACACT ATCCCATATC ACCAGCTCAC CGTCTTTCAT
     2461 TGCCATACGA AATTCCGGAT GAGCATTCAT CAGGCGGGCA AGAATGTGAA TAAAGGCCGG
     2521 ATAAAACTTG TGCTTATTTT TCTTTACGGT CTTTAAAAAG GCCGTAATAT CCAGCTGAAC
     2581 GGTCTGGTTA TAGGTACATT GAGCAACTGA CTGAAATGCC TCAAAATGTT CTTTACGATG
     2641 CCATTGGGAT ATATCAACGG TGGTATATCC AGTGATTTTT TTCTCCATTT TAGCTTCCTT
     2701 AGCTCCTGAA AATCTCGATA ACTCAAAAAA TACGCCCGGT AGTGATCTTA TTTCATTATG
     2761 GTGAAAGTTG GAACCTCTTA CGTGCCGATC AACGTCTCAT TGATACCTGA AACAAAACCC
     2821 ATCGTACGGC CAAGGAAGTC TCCAATAACT GTGATCCACC ACAAGCGCCA GGGTTTTCCC
     2881 AGTCACGACG TTGTAAAACG ACGGCCAGTC ATGCATAATC CGCACGCATC TGGAATAAGG
     2941 AAGTGCCATT CCGCCTGACC TTAGCGTGCG AACAGCACGC TATTGTTGTA TCATTACTCG
     3001 CATCCATTCT CAGGCTGTCT CGTCTCGTCT CCGAGGTCTC AGGAGAATGA GTCAGGGTCA
     3061 CGCGTAGGAC GCGTCGAGTA GGGTTTCTTG TCGACTCCAT GTCAGTTCCG CAGCCACACG
     3121 CCGTGTGAAG CTGGGGAGGT TCATTTGATA TGCCTCCTAA ATTTTTATCT AAAGTGAATT
     3181 TAGGAGGCTT ACTTGTCTGC TTTCTTCATT AGAATCAATC CTTTTTTAAA AGTCAATCCC
     3241 GTTTGTTGAA CTACTCTTTA ATAAAATAAT TTTTCCGTTC CCAATTCCAC ATTGCAATAA
     3301 TAGAAAATCC ATCTTCATCG GCTTTTTCGT CATCATCTGT ATGAATCAAA TCGCCTTCTT
     3361 CTGTGTCATC AAGGTTTAAT TTTTTATGTA TTTCTTTTAA CAAACCACCA TAGGAGATTA
     3421 ACCTTTTACG GTGTAAACCT TCCTCCAAAT CAGACAAACG TTTCAAATTC TTTTCTTCAT
     3481 CATCGGTCAT AAAATCCGTA TCCTTTACAG GATATTTTGC AGTTTCGTCA ATTGCCGATT
     3541 GTATATCCGA TTTATATTTA TTTTTCGGTC GAATCATTTG AACTTTTACA TTTGGATCAT
     3601 AGTCTAATTT CATTGCCTTT TTCCAAAATT GAATCCATTG TTTTTGATTC ACGTAGTTTT
     3661 CTGTATTCTT AAAATAAGTT GGTTCCACAC ATACCAATAC ATGCATGTGC TGATTATAAG
     3721 AATTATCTTT ATTATTTATT GTCACTTCCG TTGCACGCAT AAAACCAACA AGATTTTTAT
     3781 TAATTTTTTT ATATTGCATC ATTCGGCGAA ATCCTTGAGC CATATCTGAC AAACTCTTAT
     3841 TTAATTCTTC GCCATCATAA ACATTTTTAA CTGTTAATGT GAGAAACAAC CAACGAACTG
     3901 TTGGCTTTTG TTTAATAACT TCAGCAACAA CCTTTTGTGA CTGAATGCCA TGTTTCATTG
     3961 CTCTCCTCCA GTTGCACATT GGACAAAGCC TGGATTTACA AAACCACACT CGATACAACT
     4021 TTCTTTCGCC TGTTTCACGA TTTTGTTTAT ACTCTAATAT TTCAGCACAA TCTTTTACTC
     4081 TTTCAGCCTT TTTAAATTCA AGAATATGCA GAAGTTCAAA GTAATCAACA TTAGCGATTT
     4141 TCTTTTCTCT CCATGGCCTC ACTTTTCCAC TTTTTGTCTT GTCCACTAAA ACCCTTGATT
     4201 TTTCATCTGA ATAAATGCTA CTATTAGGAC ACATAATATT AAAAGAAACC CCCATCTATT
     4261 TAGTTATTTG TTTGGTCACT TATAACTTTA ACAGATGGGG TTTTTCTGTG CAACCAATTT
     4321 TAAGGGTTTT CAATACTTTA AAACACATAC ATACCAACAC TTCAACGCAC CTTTCAGCAA
     4381 CTAAAATAAA AATGACGTTA TTTCTATATG TATCAAGAAT AGAAAGAACT CGTTTTTCGC
     4441 TACGCTCAAA ACGCAAAAAA AGCACTCATT CGAGTGCTTT TTCTTATCGC TCCAAATCAT
     4501 GCGATTTTTT CCTCTTTGCT TTTCTTTGCT CACGAAGTTC TCGATCACGC TGCAAAACAT
     4561 CTTGAAGCGA AAAAGTATTC TTCTTTTCTT CCGATCGCTC ATGCTGACGC ACGAAAAGCC
     4621 CTCTAGGCGC ATAGGAACAA CTCCTAAATG CATGTGAGGG GTTTTCTCGT CCATGTGAAC
     4681 AGTCGCATAC GCAATATTTT GTTTCCCATA CTGCATTAAT GAATCGGCCA ACGCGCGGGG
     4741 AGAGGCGGTT TGCGTATTGG GCGCTCTTGC GCTTCCTCGC TCACTGACTC GCTGCGCTCG
     4801 GTCGTTCGGC TGCGGCGAGC GGTATCAGCT CACTCAAAGG CGGTAATACG GTTATCCACA
     4861 GAATCAGGGG CGCTAGCAAG GAGGATCCTT TAACTCTGGC AACCCTCAAA ATTGAATGAG
     4921 ACATGCTACA CCTCCGGATA ATAAATATAT ATAAACGTAT ATAGATTTCA TAAAGTCTAA
     4981 CACACTAGAC TTATTTACTT CGTAATTAAG TCGTTAAACC GTGTGCTCTA CGACCAAAAC
     5041 TATAAAACCT TTAAGAACTT TCTTTTTTTA CAAGAAAAAA GAAATTAGAT AAATCTCTCA
     5101 TATCTTTTAT TCAATAATCG CATCCGATTG CAGTATAAAT TTAACGATCA CTCATCATGT
     5161 TCATATTTAT CAGAGGTCGT GCTATAATTA TACTAATTTT ATAAGGAGGA AAAAATATGG
     5221 GCATTTTTAG TATTTTTGTA ATCAGCACAG TTCATTATCA ACCAAACAAA AAATAAGTGG
     5281 TTATAATGAA TCGTTAATAA GCAAAATTCA TATAACCAAA TTAAAGAGGG TTATAAATGA
     5341 ACGAGAAAAA TATAAAACAC AGTCAAAACT TTATTACTTC AAAACATAAT ATAGATAAAA
     5401 TAATGACAAA TATAAGATTA AATGAACATG ATAATATCTT TGAAATCGGC TCAGGAAAAG
     5461 GCCATTTTAC CCTTGAATTA GTAAAGAGGT GTAATTTCGT AACTGCCATT GAAATAGACC
     5521 ATAAATTATG CAAAACTACA GAAAATAAAC TTGTTGATCA CGATAATTTC CAAGTTTTAA
     5581 ACAAGGATAT ATTGCAGTTT AAATTTCCTA AAAACCAATC CTATAAAATA TATGGTAATA
     5641 TACCTTATAA CATAAGTACG GATATAATAC GCAAAATTGT TTTTGATAGT ATAGCTAATG
     5701 AGATTTATTT AATCGTGGAA TACGGGTTTG CTAAAAGATT ATTAAATACA AAACGCTCAT
     5761 TGGCATTACT TTTAATGGCA GAAGTTGATA TTTCTATATT AAGTATGGTT CCAAGAGAAT
     5821 ATTTTCATCC TAAACCTAAA GTGAATAGCT CACTTATCAG ATTAAGTAGA AAAAAATCAA
     5881 GAATATCACA CAAAGATAAA CAAAAGTATA ATTATTTCGT TATGAAATGG GTTAACAAAG
     5941 AATACAAGAA AATATTTACA AAAAATCAAT TTAACAATTC CTTAAAACAT GCAGGAATTG
     6001 ACGATTTAAA CAATATTAGC TTTGAACAAT TCTTATCTCT TTTCAATAGC TATAAATTAT
     6061 TTAATAAGTA AGCTTGTTAA GGGATGCATA AACTGCATCC CTTAACTTGT TTTTCGTGTG
     6121 CCTATTTTTT GTGAATCGAT TATGTCTTTT GCGCAGTCGG CCGCTATACC CTCGTCTCAA
     6181 CCAAAGCAAT CAACCCATCA ACCACCTGGT CGTTGGGATT GTCCTGACCG AAGCGGGACA
     6241 GGTCCACGAG CAGGCAATGC TTGTTGGGCA TGGTGAGGTG GATGTCTTTC ACTTCCGGCA
     6301 CGCAGCCGAG GACTTTTTGC GCCATATCGT AAAGTGTGTG CTGAACGGAT TCGCTTTCGT
     6361 GTTCAGCGAA AGAGGCGAGA AGGAGATTCC ttaagaccca ctttcacatt taagttgttt
     6421 ttctaatccg catatgatca attcaaggcc gaataagaag gctggctctg caccttggtg
     6481 atcaaataat tcgatagctt gtcgtaataa tggcggcata ctatcagtag taggtgtttc
     6541 cctttcttct ttagcgactt gatgctcttg atcttccaat acgcaaccta aagtaaaatg
     6601 ccccacagcg ctgagtgcat ataatgcatt ctctagtgaa aaaccttgtt ggcataaaaa
     6661 ggctaattga ttttcgagag tttcatactg tttttctgta ggccgtgtac ctaaatgtac
     6721 ttttgctcca tcgcgatgac ttagtaaagc acatctaaaa cttttagcgt tattacgtaa
     6781 aaaatcttgc cagctttccc cttctaaagg gcaaaagtga gtatggtgcc tatctaacat
     6841 ctcaatggct aaggcgtcga gcaaagcccg cttatttttt acatgccaat acaatgtagg
     6901 ctgctctaca cctagcttct gggcgagttt acgggttgtt aaaccttcga ttccgacctc
     6961 attaagcagc tctaatgcgc tgttaatcac tttactttta tctaatctag acatcatTTG
     7021 TCGCCACCTC CATCTCTTAG TATGTGCATG TGTTTTTAAT AATATGCATA ACATAAAGAA
     7081 TGGATACACT GAAAATGATT AAAGTATCGC TGAAAAGCCA AATGCTTGGG CATAAGTTTA
     7141 ATAGTGCAAG TAAAGTGGGT AAAGTAAAAA TAACAATTTA TTGAGGAGTG GTATTATGgg
     7201 ttctcaccac caccaccatc acACTGGTAC GGCGGCAA
//
