# Supplementary material for: A genetic platform for a biocementation bacterium
Source: bioRxiv preprint, doi:10.64898/2025.12.05.692644, version 1 (2025-12-06)
Supplement: Plasmid Sequences [file 692644_file03.zip › Sporosarcina Plasmid Vectors/Promoter library variant plasmids/pGLU_511_88.gb]

LOCUS       pGLU_511_88             7260 bp ds-DNA     circular     02-DEC-2025
DEFINITION  .
FEATURES             Location/Qualifiers
     prokaryote t... 703..760
                     /label="TAmarelleT7"
                     /ApEinfo_revcolor="#f58a5e"
                     /ApEinfo_fwdcolor="#f58a5e"
     miscellaneous   774..1019
                     /label="oriT"
                     /ApEinfo_revcolor="#84b0dc"
                     /ApEinfo_fwdcolor="#84b0dc"
     miscellaneous   1043..1082
                     /label="UNSX"
                     /ApEinfo_revcolor="#9eafd2"
                     /ApEinfo_fwdcolor="#9eafd2"
     prokaryote p... 1083..1114
                     /label="L2U8H11"
                     /ApEinfo_revcolor="#75c6a9"
                     /ApEinfo_fwdcolor="#75c6a9"
     primer_bind     complement(1167..1187)
                     /label="M13-rev"
                     /ApEinfo_revcolor="#85dae9"
                     /ApEinfo_fwdcolor="#85dae9"
     primer_bind     complement(1171..1187)
                     /label="M13 rev"
                     /ApEinfo_revcolor="#c7b0e3"
                     /ApEinfo_fwdcolor="#c7b0e3"
     ori             1377..1765
                     /label="R6K ORI"
                     /ApEinfo_revcolor="#85dae9"
                     /ApEinfo_fwdcolor="#85dae9"
     terminator      1914..2008
                     /label="lambda t0 terminator"
                     /ApEinfo_revcolor="#faac61"
                     /ApEinfo_fwdcolor="#faac61"
     CDS             complement(2029..2688)
                     /label="cat"
                     /ApEinfo_revcolor="#ffef86"
                     /ApEinfo_fwdcolor="#ffef86"
     promoter        complement(2689..2791)
                     /label="Pcat"
                     /ApEinfo_revcolor="#9eafd2"
                     /ApEinfo_fwdcolor="#9eafd2"
     primer_bind     2892..2909
                     /label="M13-fwd"
                     /ApEinfo_revcolor="#85dae9"
                     /ApEinfo_fwdcolor="#85dae9"
     primer_bind     2893..2909
                     /label="M13 fwd"
                     /ApEinfo_revcolor="#d59687"
                     /ApEinfo_fwdcolor="#d59687"
     prokaryote t... 2962..2991
                     /label="L2U5H11"
                     /ApEinfo_revcolor="#f8d3a9"
                     /ApEinfo_fwdcolor="#f8d3a9"
     miscellaneous   2992..3031
                     /label="UNS1"
                     /ApEinfo_revcolor="#9eafd2"
                     /ApEinfo_fwdcolor="#9eafd2"
     spacer          2992..3031
                     /label="UNS_1"
                     /ApEinfo_revcolor="#c6c9d1"
                     /ApEinfo_fwdcolor="#c6c9d1"
     Primer site     3055..3084
                     /label="F-skpp-asm-15-mer-2x"
                     /ApEinfo_revcolor="#f58a5e"
                     /ApEinfo_fwdcolor="#f58a5e"
     misc_feature    3055..3084
                     /label="F primer binding"
                     /ApEinfo_revcolor="#d6b295"
                     /ApEinfo_fwdcolor="#d6b295"
     ORI barcode     3055..3134
                     /label="ORI_BC_30"
                     /ApEinfo_revcolor="#faac61"
                     /ApEinfo_fwdcolor="#faac61"
     Barcode         3085..3104
                     /label="BC.0030"
                     /ApEinfo_revcolor="#c6c9d1"
                     /ApEinfo_fwdcolor="#c6c9d1"
     Primer site     3105..3134
                     /label="R-skpp-asm-15-mer-2x"
                     /ApEinfo_revcolor="#f58a5e"
                     /ApEinfo_fwdcolor="#f58a5e"
     misc_feature    complement(3105..3134)
                     /label="R primer binding"
                     /ApEinfo_revcolor="#d6b295"
                     /ApEinfo_fwdcolor="#d6b295"
     ORI             3139..4870
                     /label="pTHT15 ORI"
                     /ApEinfo_revcolor="#f58a5e"
                     /ApEinfo_fwdcolor="#f58a5e"
     prokaryote p... 4884..5335
                     /label="PermC"
                     /ApEinfo_revcolor="#faac61"
                     /ApEinfo_fwdcolor="#faac61"
     RBS             5204..5214
                     /label="bsRBS"
                     /ApEinfo_revcolor="#b7e6d7"
                     /ApEinfo_fwdcolor="#b7e6d7"
     CDS             5337..6071
                     /label="ermC"
                     /ApEinfo_revcolor="#ffef86"
                     /ApEinfo_fwdcolor="#ffef86"
     prokaryote t... 6076..6161
                     /label="TermC"
                     /ApEinfo_revcolor="#f8d3a9"
                     /ApEinfo_fwdcolor="#f8d3a9"
     misc_feature    6170..6209
                     /label="UNS_8"
                     /ApEinfo_revcolor="#c6c9d1"
                     /ApEinfo_fwdcolor="#c6c9d1"
     prokaryote t... complement(6210..6390)
                     /label="TAmarelleT9"
                     /ApEinfo_revcolor="#f58a5e"
                     /ApEinfo_fwdcolor="#f58a5e"
     misc_feature    complement(6394..7017)
                     /label="tetR"
                     /ApEinfo_revcolor="#f58a5e"
                     /ApEinfo_fwdcolor="#f58a5e"
     prokaryote p... 7018..7117
                     /label="P4"
                     /ApEinfo_revcolor="#f58a5e"
                     /ApEinfo_fwdcolor="#f58a5e"
     prokaryote p... 7118..7217
                     /label="P21_dcp"
                     /ApEinfo_revcolor="#f58a5e"
                     /ApEinfo_fwdcolor="#f58a5e"
     misc_feature    7135..7153
                     /label="Tet Operator"
                     /ApEinfo_revcolor="#84b0dc"
                     /ApEinfo_fwdcolor="#84b0dc"
     misc_feature    7162..7180
                     /label="Tet Operator"
                     /ApEinfo_revcolor="#84b0dc"
                     /ApEinfo_fwdcolor="#84b0dc"
     misc_feature    7187..7205
                     /label="Tet Operator"
                     /ApEinfo_revcolor="#84b0dc"
                     /ApEinfo_fwdcolor="#84b0dc"
     NGS barcode     7245..7259
                     /label="Barcode 88"
                     /ApEinfo_revcolor="#faac61"
                     /ApEinfo_fwdcolor="#faac61"
     CDS             7260..698
                     /label="mScarlet-I"
                     /ApEinfo_revcolor="#ffef86"
                     /ApEinfo_fwdcolor="#ffef86"
ORIGIN
        1 TGGTGAGTAA GGGTGAAGCC GTGATTAAAG AGTTCATGCG CTTCAAAGTG CATATGGAGG
       61 GCTCAATGAA CGGCCATGAA TTTGAAATTG AAGGTGAAGG AGAAGGCCGT CCGTATGAGG
      121 GCACCCAGAC CGCCAAACTG AAAGTCACAA AGGGTGGCCC GCTGCCGTTT TCGTGGGATA
      181 TTTTATCCCC TCAATTCATG TACGGCAGCC GGGCGTTTAT TAAACACCCG GCGGATATCC
      241 CGGATTACTA TAAGCAATCT TTTCCAGAAG GCTTTAAATG GGAGCGCGTG ATGAATTTTG
      301 AAGACGGAGG TGCTGTTACC GTGACCCAGG ACACGAGCTT AGAAGACGGT ACCTTGATCT
      361 ATAAGGTAAA GCTGCGTGGT ACCAATTTCC CGCCGGATGG GCCAGTTATG CAGAAAAAGA
      421 CTATGGGCTG GGAAGCATCG ACGGAGCGTC TTTACCCCGA AGACGGCGTC CTGAAAGGCG
      481 ATATTAAAAT GGCCCTGCGA CTGAAAGACG GCGGTCGCTA CCTTGCAGAT TTCAAAACAA
      541 CGTATAAAGC GAAAAAACCT GTGCAGATGC CCGGGGCGTA CAACGTTGAT CGCAAACTAG
      601 ATATCACTTC ACACAACGAA GATTACACGG TAGTCGAACA GTATGAACGT AGCGAGGGGC
      661 GCCATAGCAC CGGAGGCATG GATGAACTCT ATAAATAAGC TTCGCTCGTG CTCGCCGCGA
      721 CCTTCCTCTT CATGCACCTC TTCGGCATCG GGCTGCACAA CGCTACAGAG GAGCTTTTCC
      781 GCTGCATAAC CCTGCTTCGG GGTCATTATA GCGATTTTTT CGGTATATCC ATCCTTTTTC
      841 GCACGATATA CAGGATTTTG CCAAAGGGTT CGTGTAGACT TTCCTTGGTG TATCCAACGG
      901 CGTCAGCCGG GCAGGATAGG TGAAGTAGGC CCACCCGCGA GCGGGTGTTC CTTCTTCACT
      961 GTCCCTTATT CGCACCTGGC GGTGCTCAAC GGGAATCCTG CTCTGCGAGG CTGGCCGTAC
     1021 GCTAGGTATA CTTGAGACCA CCCCAGGATA CATAGATTAC CACAACTCCG AGCCCTTCCA
     1081 CCTAGCGTGC TAACCACGCA CGCTATTGTT GTATAGGCTA GGTGGAGGCT CAGTGATGAT
     1141 AAGTCTGCGA TGGTGGATGC ATGTGTCATG GTCATAGCTG TTTCCTGTGT GAAATTGTTA
     1201 TCCGCTCAGA GGGCACAATC CTATTCCGCG CTATCCGACA ATCTCCAAGA CATTAGGTGG
     1261 AGTTCAGTTC GGCGTATGGC ATATGTCGCT GGAAAGAACA TGTGAGCAAA AGGCCAGCAA
     1321 AAGGCCAGGA ACCGTAAAAA GGCCGCGTTG CTGGCGTTac agctgggcgc gccccatgtc
     1381 agccgttaag tgttcctgtg tcactcaaaa ttgctttgag aggctctaag ggcttctcag
     1441 tgcgttacat ccctggcttg ttgtccacaa ccgttaaacc ttaaaggctt taaaagcctt
     1501 atatattctt ttttttctta taaaacttaa aaccttagag gctatttaag ttgctgattt
     1561 atattaattt tattgttcaa acatgagagc ttagtacgtg aaacatgaga gcttagtacg
     1621 ttagccatga gagcttagta cgttagccat gagggtttag ttcgttaaac atgagagctt
     1681 agtacgttaa acatgagagc ttagtacgtg aaacatgaga gcttagtacg tactatcaac
     1741 aggttgaact gctgatcttc agatcggcgc gccggccggc cGAAGATCCT TTGATCTTTT
     1801 CTACGGGGTC TGACGCTCTA TTCAACAAAG CCGCCGTCCC GTCAAGTCAG CGTAAATGGG
     1861 TAGGGGGCTT CAAATCGTCC CCCCATACGA TATAAGTTGT TACTAGTGCT TGGATTCTCA
     1921 CCAATAAAAA ACGCCCGGCG GCAACCGAGC GTTCTGAACA AATCCAGATG GAGTTCTGAG
     1981 GTCATTACTG GATCTATCAA CAGGAGTCCA AGCGAGCTCG ATATCAAATT ACGCCCCGCC
     2041 CTGCCACTCA TCGCAGTACT GTTGTAATTC ATTAAGCATT CTGCCGACAT GGAAGCCATC
     2101 ACAAACGGCA TGATGAACCT GAATCGCCAG CGGCATCAGC ACCTTGTCGC CTTGCGTATA
     2161 ATATTTGCCC ATGGTGAAAA CGGGGGCGAA GAAGTTGTCC ATATTGGCCA CGTTTAAATC
     2221 AAAACTGGTG AAACTCACCC AGGGATTGGC TGAGACGAAA AACATATTCT CAATAAACCC
     2281 TTTAGGGAAA TAGGCCAGGT TTTCACCGTA ACACGCCACA TCTTGCGAAT ATATGTGTAG
     2341 AAACTGCCGG AAATCGTCGT GGTATTCACT CCAGAGCGAT GAAAACGTTT CAGTTTGCTC
     2401 ATGGAAAACG GTGTAACAAG GGTGAACACT ATCCCATATC ACCAGCTCAC CGTCTTTCAT
     2461 TGCCATACGA AATTCCGGAT GAGCATTCAT CAGGCGGGCA AGAATGTGAA TAAAGGCCGG
     2521 ATAAAACTTG TGCTTATTTT TCTTTACGGT CTTTAAAAAG GCCGTAATAT CCAGCTGAAC
     2581 GGTCTGGTTA TAGGTACATT GAGCAACTGA CTGAAATGCC TCAAAATGTT CTTTACGATG
     2641 CCATTGGGAT ATATCAACGG TGGTATATCC AGTGATTTTT TTCTCCATTT TAGCTTCCTT
     2701 AGCTCCTGAA AATCTCGATA ACTCAAAAAA TACGCCCGGT AGTGATCTTA TTTCATTATG
     2761 GTGAAAGTTG GAACCTCTTA CGTGCCGATC AACGTCTCAT TGATACCTGA AACAAAACCC
     2821 ATCGTACGGC CAAGGAAGTC TCCAATAACT GTGATCCACC ACAAGCGCCA GGGTTTTCCC
     2881 AGTCACGACG TTGTAAAACG ACGGCCAGTC ATGCATAATC CGCACGCATC TGGAATAAGG
     2941 AAGTGCCATT CCGCCTGACC TTAGCGTGCG AACAGCACGC TATTGTTGTA TCATTACTCG
     3001 CATCCATTCT CAGGCTGTCT CGTCTCGTCT CCGAGGTCTC AGGAGAATGA GTCAGGGTCA
     3061 CGCGTAGGAC GCGTCGAGTA GGGTTTCTTG TCGACTCCAT GTCAGTTCCG CAGCCACACG
     3121 CCGTGTGAAG CTGGGGAGGT TCATTTGATA TGCCTCCTAA ATTTTTATCT AAAGTGAATT
     3181 TAGGAGGCTT ACTTGTCTGC TTTCTTCATT AGAATCAATC CTTTTTTAAA AGTCAATCCC
     3241 GTTTGTTGAA CTACTCTTTA ATAAAATAAT TTTTCCGTTC CCAATTCCAC ATTGCAATAA
     3301 TAGAAAATCC ATCTTCATCG GCTTTTTCGT CATCATCTGT ATGAATCAAA TCGCCTTCTT
     3361 CTGTGTCATC AAGGTTTAAT TTTTTATGTA TTTCTTTTAA CAAACCACCA TAGGAGATTA
     3421 ACCTTTTACG GTGTAAACCT TCCTCCAAAT CAGACAAACG TTTCAAATTC TTTTCTTCAT
     3481 CATCGGTCAT AAAATCCGTA TCCTTTACAG GATATTTTGC AGTTTCGTCA ATTGCCGATT
     3541 GTATATCCGA TTTATATTTA TTTTTCGGTC GAATCATTTG AACTTTTACA TTTGGATCAT
     3601 AGTCTAATTT CATTGCCTTT TTCCAAAATT GAATCCATTG TTTTTGATTC ACGTAGTTTT
     3661 CTGTATTCTT AAAATAAGTT GGTTCCACAC ATACCAATAC ATGCATGTGC TGATTATAAG
     3721 AATTATCTTT ATTATTTATT GTCACTTCCG TTGCACGCAT AAAACCAACA AGATTTTTAT
     3781 TAATTTTTTT ATATTGCATC ATTCGGCGAA ATCCTTGAGC CATATCTGAC AAACTCTTAT
     3841 TTAATTCTTC GCCATCATAA ACATTTTTAA CTGTTAATGT GAGAAACAAC CAACGAACTG
     3901 TTGGCTTTTG TTTAATAACT TCAGCAACAA CCTTTTGTGA CTGAATGCCA TGTTTCATTG
     3961 CTCTCCTCCA GTTGCACATT GGACAAAGCC TGGATTTACA AAACCACACT CGATACAACT
     4021 TTCTTTCGCC TGTTTCACGA TTTTGTTTAT ACTCTAATAT TTCAGCACAA TCTTTTACTC
     4081 TTTCAGCCTT TTTAAATTCA AGAATATGCA GAAGTTCAAA GTAATCAACA TTAGCGATTT
     4141 TCTTTTCTCT CCATGGCCTC ACTTTTCCAC TTTTTGTCTT GTCCACTAAA ACCCTTGATT
     4201 TTTCATCTGA ATAAATGCTA CTATTAGGAC ACATAATATT AAAAGAAACC CCCATCTATT
     4261 TAGTTATTTG TTTGGTCACT TATAACTTTA ACAGATGGGG TTTTTCTGTG CAACCAATTT
     4321 TAAGGGTTTT CAATACTTTA AAACACATAC ATACCAACAC TTCAACGCAC CTTTCAGCAA
     4381 CTAAAATAAA AATGACGTTA TTTCTATATG TATCAAGAAT AGAAAGAACT CGTTTTTCGC
     4441 TACGCTCAAA ACGCAAAAAA AGCACTCATT CGAGTGCTTT TTCTTATCGC TCCAAATCAT
     4501 GCGATTTTTT CCTCTTTGCT TTTCTTTGCT CACGAAGTTC TCGATCACGC TGCAAAACAT
     4561 CTTGAAGCGA AAAAGTATTC TTCTTTTCTT CCGATCGCTC ATGCTGACGC ACGAAAAGCC
     4621 CTCTAGGCGC ATAGGAACAA CTCCTAAATG CATGTGAGGG GTTTTCTCGT CCATGTGAAC
     4681 AGTCGCATAC GCAATATTTT GTTTCCCATA CTGCATTAAT GAATCGGCCA ACGCGCGGGG
     4741 AGAGGCGGTT TGCGTATTGG GCGCTCTTGC GCTTCCTCGC TCACTGACTC GCTGCGCTCG
     4801 GTCGTTCGGC TGCGGCGAGC GGTATCAGCT CACTCAAAGG CGGTAATACG GTTATCCACA
     4861 GAATCAGGGG CGCTAGCAAG GAGGATCCTT TAACTCTGGC AACCCTCAAA ATTGAATGAG
     4921 ACATGCTACA CCTCCGGATA ATAAATATAT ATAAACGTAT ATAGATTTCA TAAAGTCTAA
     4981 CACACTAGAC TTATTTACTT CGTAATTAAG TCGTTAAACC GTGTGCTCTA CGACCAAAAC
     5041 TATAAAACCT TTAAGAACTT TCTTTTTTTA CAAGAAAAAA GAAATTAGAT AAATCTCTCA
     5101 TATCTTTTAT TCAATAATCG CATCCGATTG CAGTATAAAT TTAACGATCA CTCATCATGT
     5161 TCATATTTAT CAGAGGTCGT GCTATAATTA TACTAATTTT ATAAGGAGGA AAAAATATGG
     5221 GCATTTTTAG TATTTTTGTA ATCAGCACAG TTCATTATCA ACCAAACAAA AAATAAGTGG
     5281 TTATAATGAA TCGTTAATAA GCAAAATTCA TATAACCAAA TTAAAGAGGG TTATAAATGA
     5341 ACGAGAAAAA TATAAAACAC AGTCAAAACT TTATTACTTC AAAACATAAT ATAGATAAAA
     5401 TAATGACAAA TATAAGATTA AATGAACATG ATAATATCTT TGAAATCGGC TCAGGAAAAG
     5461 GCCATTTTAC CCTTGAATTA GTAAAGAGGT GTAATTTCGT AACTGCCATT GAAATAGACC
     5521 ATAAATTATG CAAAACTACA GAAAATAAAC TTGTTGATCA CGATAATTTC CAAGTTTTAA
     5581 ACAAGGATAT ATTGCAGTTT AAATTTCCTA AAAACCAATC CTATAAAATA TATGGTAATA
     5641 TACCTTATAA CATAAGTACG GATATAATAC GCAAAATTGT TTTTGATAGT ATAGCTAATG
     5701 AGATTTATTT AATCGTGGAA TACGGGTTTG CTAAAAGATT ATTAAATACA AAACGCTCAT
     5761 TGGCATTACT TTTAATGGCA GAAGTTGATA TTTCTATATT AAGTATGGTT CCAAGAGAAT
     5821 ATTTTCATCC TAAACCTAAA GTGAATAGCT CACTTATCAG ATTAAGTAGA AAAAAATCAA
     5881 GAATATCACA CAAAGATAAA CAAAAGTATA ATTATTTCGT TATGAAATGG GTTAACAAAG
     5941 AATACAAGAA AATATTTACA AAAAATCAAT TTAACAATTC CTTAAAACAT GCAGGAATTG
     6001 ACGATTTAAA CAATATTAGC TTTGAACAAT TCTTATCTCT TTTCAATAGC TATAAATTAT
     6061 TTAATAAGTA AGCTTGTTAA GGGATGCATA AACTGCATCC CTTAACTTGT TTTTCGTGTG
     6121 CCTATTTTTT GTGAATCGAT TATGTCTTTT GCGCAGTCGG CCGCTATACC CTCGTCTCAA
     6181 CCAAAGCAAT CAACCCATCA ACCACCTGGT CGTTGGGATT GTCCTGACCG AAGCGGGACA
     6241 GGTCCACGAG CAGGCAATGC TTGTTGGGCA TGGTGAGGTG GATGTCTTTC ACTTCCGGCA
     6301 CGCAGCCGAG GACTTTTTGC GCCATATCGT AAAGTGTGTG CTGAACGGAT TCGCTTTCGT
     6361 GTTCAGCGAA AGAGGCGAGA AGGAGATTCC ttaagaccca ctttcacatt taagttgttt
     6421 ttctaatccg catatgatca attcaaggcc gaataagaag gctggctctg caccttggtg
     6481 atcaaataat tcgatagctt gtcgtaataa tggcggcata ctatcagtag taggtgtttc
     6541 cctttcttct ttagcgactt gatgctcttg atcttccaat acgcaaccta aagtaaaatg
     6601 ccccacagcg ctgagtgcat ataatgcatt ctctagtgaa aaaccttgtt ggcataaaaa
     6661 ggctaattga ttttcgagag tttcatactg tttttctgta ggccgtgtac ctaaatgtac
     6721 ttttgctcca tcgcgatgac ttagtaaagc acatctaaaa cttttagcgt tattacgtaa
     6781 aaaatcttgc cagctttccc cttctaaagg gcaaaagtga gtatggtgcc tatctaacat
     6841 ctcaatggct aaggcgtcga gcaaagcccg cttatttttt acatgccaat acaatgtagg
     6901 ctgctctaca cctagcttct gggcgagttt acgggttgtt aaaccttcga ttccgacctc
     6961 attaagcagc tctaatgcgc tgttaatcac tttactttta tctaatctag acatcatGGA
     7021 GCCTACCTCC CTTTAGTCTT ATCGCTGGCA ACTGGATTTT TATAAGTAAG TAAGGAGAAA
     7081 GCAGTCACTT TCCCCTTACT TTAAATATGA TTCAACTtcg acgcattccg aacttcccta
     7141 tcagtgatag agatattgac ttccctatca gtgatagaga gtatagtccc tatcagtgat
     7201 agagaAGGAG GTTTTTAATG ggttctcacc accaccacca tcacACTGCA GCGTCTACGA
//
