# Supplementary material for: A genetic platform for a biocementation bacterium
Source: bioRxiv preprint, doi:10.64898/2025.12.05.692644, version 1 (2025-12-06)
Supplement: Plasmid Sequences [file 692644_file03.zip › Sporosarcina Plasmid Vectors/Promoter library variant plasmids/pGLU_500.gb]

LOCUS       pGLU_500                8006 bp ds-DNA     circular     03-DEC-2025
DEFINITION  .
FEATURES             Location/Qualifiers
     terminator      343..437
                     /label="lambda t0 terminator"
                     /ApEinfo_revcolor="#faac61"
                     /ApEinfo_fwdcolor="#faac61"
     CDS             complement(458..1117)
                     /label="cat"
                     /ApEinfo_revcolor="#ffef86"
                     /ApEinfo_fwdcolor="#ffef86"
     promoter        complement(1118..1220)
                     /label="Pcat"
                     /ApEinfo_revcolor="#9eafd2"
                     /ApEinfo_fwdcolor="#9eafd2"
     primer_bind     1321..1338
                     /label="M13-fwd"
                     /ApEinfo_revcolor="#85dae9"
                     /ApEinfo_fwdcolor="#85dae9"
     primer_bind     1322..1338
                     /label="M13 fwd"
                     /ApEinfo_revcolor="#d59687"
                     /ApEinfo_fwdcolor="#d59687"
     prokaryote t... 1391..1420
                     /label="L2U5H11"
                     /ApEinfo_revcolor="#f8d3a9"
                     /ApEinfo_fwdcolor="#f8d3a9"
     miscellaneous   1421..1460
                     /label="UNS1"
                     /ApEinfo_revcolor="#9eafd2"
                     /ApEinfo_fwdcolor="#9eafd2"
     spacer          1421..1460
                     /label="UNS_1"
                     /ApEinfo_revcolor="#c6c9d1"
                     /ApEinfo_fwdcolor="#c6c9d1"
     Primer site     1484..1513
                     /label="F-skpp-asm-15-mer-2x"
                     /ApEinfo_revcolor="#f58a5e"
                     /ApEinfo_fwdcolor="#f58a5e"
     misc_feature    1484..1513
                     /label="F primer binding"
                     /ApEinfo_revcolor="#d6b295"
                     /ApEinfo_fwdcolor="#d6b295"
     ORI barcode     1484..1563
                     /label="ORI_BC_30"
                     /ApEinfo_revcolor="#faac61"
                     /ApEinfo_fwdcolor="#faac61"
     Barcode         1514..1533
                     /label="BC.0030"
                     /ApEinfo_revcolor="#c6c9d1"
                     /ApEinfo_fwdcolor="#c6c9d1"
     Primer site     1534..1563
                     /label="R-skpp-asm-15-mer-2x"
                     /ApEinfo_revcolor="#f58a5e"
                     /ApEinfo_fwdcolor="#f58a5e"
     misc_feature    complement(1534..1563)
                     /label="R primer binding"
                     /ApEinfo_revcolor="#d6b295"
                     /ApEinfo_fwdcolor="#d6b295"
     ORI             1568..3299
                     /label="pTHT15 ORI"
                     /ApEinfo_revcolor="#f58a5e"
                     /ApEinfo_fwdcolor="#f58a5e"
     prokaryote p... 3313..3764
                     /label="PermC"
                     /ApEinfo_revcolor="#faac61"
                     /ApEinfo_fwdcolor="#faac61"
     RBS             3633..3643
                     /label="bsRBS"
                     /ApEinfo_revcolor="#b7e6d7"
                     /ApEinfo_fwdcolor="#b7e6d7"
     CDS             3766..4500
                     /label="ermC"
                     /ApEinfo_revcolor="#ffef86"
                     /ApEinfo_fwdcolor="#ffef86"
     prokaryote t... 4505..4590
                     /label="TermC"
                     /ApEinfo_revcolor="#f8d3a9"
                     /ApEinfo_fwdcolor="#f8d3a9"
     misc_feature    4599..4638
                     /label="UNS_8"
                     /ApEinfo_revcolor="#c6c9d1"
                     /ApEinfo_fwdcolor="#c6c9d1"
     prokaryote t... complement(4639..4819)
                     /label="TAmarelleT9"
                     /ApEinfo_revcolor="#f58a5e"
                     /ApEinfo_fwdcolor="#f58a5e"
     CDS             complement(4820..5446)
                     /label="Translation 5446-4820"
                     /translation="MMSRLDKSKVINSALELLNEVGIEGLTTRKLAQKLGVEQPTLYWHVKNKRALLDALAIEMLDRHHTHFCPLEGESWQDFLRNNAKSFRCALLSHRDGAKVHLGTRPTEKQYETLENQLAFLCQQGFSLENALYALSAVGHFTLGCVLEDQEHQVAKEERETPTTDSMPPLLRQAIELFDHQGAEPAFLFGLELIICGLEKQLKCESGS*"
     misc_feature    complement(4823..5446)
                     /label="tetR"
                     /ApEinfo_revcolor="#f58a5e"
                     /ApEinfo_fwdcolor="#f58a5e"
     prokaryote p... 5455..5584
                     /label="BBa_J72163 GlpT Promoter"
                     /ApEinfo_revcolor="#75c6a9"
                     /ApEinfo_fwdcolor="#75c6a9"
     RBS             5585..5620
                     /label="sfGFP Ribosome Binding Site"
                     /ApEinfo_revcolor="#b7e6d7"
                     /ApEinfo_fwdcolor="#b7e6d7"
     RBS             5603..5614
                     /label="strong bacterial ribosome binding site (Elowitz and Leibler, 2000)"
                     /ApEinfo_revcolor="#d6b295"
                     /ApEinfo_fwdcolor="#d6b295"
     CDS             5621..6337
                     /label="sfGFP"
                     /ApEinfo_revcolor="#ffef86"
                     /ApEinfo_fwdcolor="#ffef86"
     prokaryote t... 6338..6427
                     /label="ECK120029600"
                     /ApEinfo_revcolor="#f8d3a9"
                     /ApEinfo_fwdcolor="#f8d3a9"
     CDS             6435..7133
                     /label="mScarlet-I"
                     /ApEinfo_revcolor="#ffef86"
                     /ApEinfo_fwdcolor="#ffef86"
     prokaryote t... 7138..7195
                     /label="TAmarelleT7"
                     /ApEinfo_revcolor="#f58a5e"
                     /ApEinfo_fwdcolor="#f58a5e"
     miscellaneous   7209..7454
                     /label="oriT"
                     /ApEinfo_revcolor="#84b0dc"
                     /ApEinfo_fwdcolor="#84b0dc"
     miscellaneous   7478..7517
                     /label="UNSX"
                     /ApEinfo_revcolor="#9eafd2"
                     /ApEinfo_fwdcolor="#9eafd2"
     prokaryote p... 7518..7549
                     /label="L2U8H11"
                     /ApEinfo_revcolor="#75c6a9"
                     /ApEinfo_fwdcolor="#75c6a9"
     primer_bind     complement(7602..7622)
                     /label="M13-rev"
                     /ApEinfo_revcolor="#85dae9"
                     /ApEinfo_fwdcolor="#85dae9"
     primer_bind     complement(7606..7622)
                     /label="M13 rev"
                     /ApEinfo_revcolor="#c7b0e3"
                     /ApEinfo_fwdcolor="#c7b0e3"
     ori             7812..194
                     /label="R6K ORI"
                     /ApEinfo_revcolor="#85dae9"
                     /ApEinfo_fwdcolor="#85dae9"
     ORI             7812..194
                     /label="R6K ORI"
                     /ApEinfo_revcolor="#f58a5e"
                     /ApEinfo_fwdcolor="#f58a5e"
ORIGIN
        1 attgttcaaa catgagagct tagtacgtga aacatgagag cttagtacgt tagccatgag
       61 agcttagtac gttagccatg agggtttagt tcgttaaaca tgagagctta gtacgttaaa
      121 catgagagct tagtacgtga aacatgagag cttagtacgt actatcaaca ggttgaactg
      181 ctgatcttca gatcggcgcg ccggccggcc GAAGATCCTT TGATCTTTTC TACGGGGTCT
      241 GACGCTCTAT TCAACAAAGC CGCCGTCCCG TCAAGTCAGC GTAAATGGGT AGGGGGCTTC
      301 AAATCGTCCC CCCATACGAT ATAAGTTGTT ACTAGTGCTT GGATTCTCAC CAATAAAAAA
      361 CGCCCGGCGG CAACCGAGCG TTCTGAACAA ATCCAGATGG AGTTCTGAGG TCATTACTGG
      421 ATCTATCAAC AGGAGTCCAA GCGAGCTCGA TATCAAATTA CGCCCCGCCC TGCCACTCAT
      481 CGCAGTACTG TTGTAATTCA TTAAGCATTC TGCCGACATG GAAGCCATCA CAAACGGCAT
      541 GATGAACCTG AATCGCCAGC GGCATCAGCA CCTTGTCGCC TTGCGTATAA TATTTGCCCA
      601 TGGTGAAAAC GGGGGCGAAG AAGTTGTCCA TATTGGCCAC GTTTAAATCA AAACTGGTGA
      661 AACTCACCCA GGGATTGGCT GAGACGAAAA ACATATTCTC AATAAACCCT TTAGGGAAAT
      721 AGGCCAGGTT TTCACCGTAA CACGCCACAT CTTGCGAATA TATGTGTAGA AACTGCCGGA
      781 AATCGTCGTG GTATTCACTC CAGAGCGATG AAAACGTTTC AGTTTGCTCA TGGAAAACGG
      841 TGTAACAAGG GTGAACACTA TCCCATATCA CCAGCTCACC GTCTTTCATT GCCATACGAA
      901 ATTCCGGATG AGCATTCATC AGGCGGGCAA GAATGTGAAT AAAGGCCGGA TAAAACTTGT
      961 GCTTATTTTT CTTTACGGTC TTTAAAAAGG CCGTAATATC CAGCTGAACG GTCTGGTTAT
     1021 AGGTACATTG AGCAACTGAC TGAAATGCCT CAAAATGTTC TTTACGATGC CATTGGGATA
     1081 TATCAACGGT GGTATATCCA GTGATTTTTT TCTCCATTTT AGCTTCCTTA GCTCCTGAAA
     1141 ATCTCGATAA CTCAAAAAAT ACGCCCGGTA GTGATCTTAT TTCATTATGG TGAAAGTTGG
     1201 AACCTCTTAC GTGCCGATCA ACGTCTCATT GATACCTGAA ACAAAACCCA TCGTACGGCC
     1261 AAGGAAGTCT CCAATAACTG TGATCCACCA CAAGCGCCAG GGTTTTCCCA GTCACGACGT
     1321 TGTAAAACGA CGGCCAGTCA TGCATAATCC GCACGCATCT GGAATAAGGA AGTGCCATTC
     1381 CGCCTGACCT TAGCGTGCGA ACAGCACGCT ATTGTTGTAT CATTACTCGC ATCCATTCTC
     1441 AGGCTGTCTC GTCTCGTCTC CGAGGTCTCA GGAGAATGAG TCAGGGTCAC GCGTAGGACG
     1501 CGTCGAGTAG GGTTTCTTGT CGACTCCATG TCAGTTCCGC AGCCACACGC CGTGTGAAGC
     1561 TGGGGAGGTT CATTTGATAT GCCTCCTAAA TTTTTATCTA AAGTGAATTT AGGAGGCTTA
     1621 CTTGTCTGCT TTCTTCATTA GAATCAATCC TTTTTTAAAA GTCAATCCCG TTTGTTGAAC
     1681 TACTCTTTAA TAAAATAATT TTTCCGTTCC CAATTCCACA TTGCAATAAT AGAAAATCCA
     1741 TCTTCATCGG CTTTTTCGTC ATCATCTGTA TGAATCAAAT CGCCTTCTTC TGTGTCATCA
     1801 AGGTTTAATT TTTTATGTAT TTCTTTTAAC AAACCACCAT AGGAGATTAA CCTTTTACGG
     1861 TGTAAACCTT CCTCCAAATC AGACAAACGT TTCAAATTCT TTTCTTCATC ATCGGTCATA
     1921 AAATCCGTAT CCTTTACAGG ATATTTTGCA GTTTCGTCAA TTGCCGATTG TATATCCGAT
     1981 TTATATTTAT TTTTCGGTCG AATCATTTGA ACTTTTACAT TTGGATCATA GTCTAATTTC
     2041 ATTGCCTTTT TCCAAAATTG AATCCATTGT TTTTGATTCA CGTAGTTTTC TGTATTCTTA
     2101 AAATAAGTTG GTTCCACACA TACCAATACA TGCATGTGCT GATTATAAGA ATTATCTTTA
     2161 TTATTTATTG TCACTTCCGT TGCACGCATA AAACCAACAA GATTTTTATT AATTTTTTTA
     2221 TATTGCATCA TTCGGCGAAA TCCTTGAGCC ATATCTGACA AACTCTTATT TAATTCTTCG
     2281 CCATCATAAA CATTTTTAAC TGTTAATGTG AGAAACAACC AACGAACTGT TGGCTTTTGT
     2341 TTAATAACTT CAGCAACAAC CTTTTGTGAC TGAATGCCAT GTTTCATTGC TCTCCTCCAG
     2401 TTGCACATTG GACAAAGCCT GGATTTACAA AACCACACTC GATACAACTT TCTTTCGCCT
     2461 GTTTCACGAT TTTGTTTATA CTCTAATATT TCAGCACAAT CTTTTACTCT TTCAGCCTTT
     2521 TTAAATTCAA GAATATGCAG AAGTTCAAAG TAATCAACAT TAGCGATTTT CTTTTCTCTC
     2581 CATGGCCTCA CTTTTCCACT TTTTGTCTTG TCCACTAAAA CCCTTGATTT TTCATCTGAA
     2641 TAAATGCTAC TATTAGGACA CATAATATTA AAAGAAACCC CCATCTATTT AGTTATTTGT
     2701 TTGGTCACTT ATAACTTTAA CAGATGGGGT TTTTCTGTGC AACCAATTTT AAGGGTTTTC
     2761 AATACTTTAA AACACATACA TACCAACACT TCAACGCACC TTTCAGCAAC TAAAATAAAA
     2821 ATGACGTTAT TTCTATATGT ATCAAGAATA GAAAGAACTC GTTTTTCGCT ACGCTCAAAA
     2881 CGCAAAAAAA GCACTCATTC GAGTGCTTTT TCTTATCGCT CCAAATCATG CGATTTTTTC
     2941 CTCTTTGCTT TTCTTTGCTC ACGAAGTTCT CGATCACGCT GCAAAACATC TTGAAGCGAA
     3001 AAAGTATTCT TCTTTTCTTC CGATCGCTCA TGCTGACGCA CGAAAAGCCC TCTAGGCGCA
     3061 TAGGAACAAC TCCTAAATGC ATGTGAGGGG TTTTCTCGTC CATGTGAACA GTCGCATACG
     3121 CAATATTTTG TTTCCCATAC TGCATTAATG AATCGGCCAA CGCGCGGGGA GAGGCGGTTT
     3181 GCGTATTGGG CGCTCTTGCG CTTCCTCGCT CACTGACTCG CTGCGCTCGG TCGTTCGGCT
     3241 GCGGCGAGCG GTATCAGCTC ACTCAAAGGC GGTAATACGG TTATCCACAG AATCAGGGGC
     3301 GCTAGCAAGG AGGATCCTTT AACTCTGGCA ACCCTCAAAA TTGAATGAGA CATGCTACAC
     3361 CTCCGGATAA TAAATATATA TAAACGTATA TAGATTTCAT AAAGTCTAAC ACACTAGACT
     3421 TATTTACTTC GTAATTAAGT CGTTAAACCG TGTGCTCTAC GACCAAAACT ATAAAACCTT
     3481 TAAGAACTTT CTTTTTTTAC AAGAAAAAAG AAATTAGATA AATCTCTCAT ATCTTTTATT
     3541 CAATAATCGC ATCCGATTGC AGTATAAATT TAACGATCAC TCATCATGTT CATATTTATC
     3601 AGAGGTCGTG CTATAATTAT ACTAATTTTA TAAGGAGGAA AAAATATGGG CATTTTTAGT
     3661 ATTTTTGTAA TCAGCACAGT TCATTATCAA CCAAACAAAA AATAAGTGGT TATAATGAAT
     3721 CGTTAATAAG CAAAATTCAT ATAACCAAAT TAAAGAGGGT TATAAATGAA CGAGAAAAAT
     3781 ATAAAACACA GTCAAAACTT TATTACTTCA AAACATAATA TAGATAAAAT AATGACAAAT
     3841 ATAAGATTAA ATGAACATGA TAATATCTTT GAAATCGGCT CAGGAAAAGG CCATTTTACC
     3901 CTTGAATTAG TAAAGAGGTG TAATTTCGTA ACTGCCATTG AAATAGACCA TAAATTATGC
     3961 AAAACTACAG AAAATAAACT TGTTGATCAC GATAATTTCC AAGTTTTAAA CAAGGATATA
     4021 TTGCAGTTTA AATTTCCTAA AAACCAATCC TATAAAATAT ATGGTAATAT ACCTTATAAC
     4081 ATAAGTACGG ATATAATACG CAAAATTGTT TTTGATAGTA TAGCTAATGA GATTTATTTA
     4141 ATCGTGGAAT ACGGGTTTGC TAAAAGATTA TTAAATACAA AACGCTCATT GGCATTACTT
     4201 TTAATGGCAG AAGTTGATAT TTCTATATTA AGTATGGTTC CAAGAGAATA TTTTCATCCT
     4261 AAACCTAAAG TGAATAGCTC ACTTATCAGA TTAAGTAGAA AAAAATCAAG AATATCACAC
     4321 AAAGATAAAC AAAAGTATAA TTATTTCGTT ATGAAATGGG TTAACAAAGA ATACAAGAAA
     4381 ATATTTACAA AAAATCAATT TAACAATTCC TTAAAACATG CAGGAATTGA CGATTTAAAC
     4441 AATATTAGCT TTGAACAATT CTTATCTCTT TTCAATAGCT ATAAATTATT TAATAAGTAA
     4501 GCTTGTTAAG GGATGCATAA ACTGCATCCC TTAACTTGTT TTTCGTGTGC CTATTTTTTG
     4561 TGAATCGATT ATGTCTTTTG CGCAGTCGGC CGCTATACCC TCGTCTCAAC CAAAGCAATC
     4621 AACCCATCAA CCACCTGGTC GTTGGGATTG TCCTGACCGA AGCGGGACAG GTCCACGAGC
     4681 AGGCAATGCT TGTTGGGCAT GGTGAGGTGG ATGTCTTTCA CTTCCGGCAC GCAGCCGAGG
     4741 ACTTTTTGCG CCATATCGTA AAGTGTGTGC TGAACGGATT CGCTTTCGTG TTCAGCGAAA
     4801 GAGGCGAGAA GGAGATTCCt taagacccac tttcacattt aagttgtttt tctaatccgc
     4861 atatgatcaa ttcaaggccg aataagaagg ctggctctgc accttggtga tcaaataatt
     4921 cgatagcttg tcgtaataat ggcggcatac tatcagtagt aggtgtttcc ctttcttctt
     4981 tagcgacttg atgctcttga tcttccaata cgcaacctaa agtaaaatgc cccacagcgc
     5041 tgagtgcata taatgcattc tctagtgaaa aaccttgttg gcataaaaag gctaattgat
     5101 tttcgagagt ttcatactgt ttttctgtag gccgtgtacc taaatgtact tttgctccat
     5161 cgcgatgact tagtaaagca catctaaaac ttttagcgtt attacgtaaa aaatcttgcc
     5221 agctttcccc ttctaaaggg caaaagtgag tatggtgcct atctaacatc tcaatggcta
     5281 aggcgtcgag caaagcccgc ttatttttta catgccaata caatgtaggc tgctctacac
     5341 ctagcttctg ggcgagttta cgggttgtta aaccttcgat tccgacctca ttaagcagct
     5401 ctaatgcgct gttaatcact ttacttttat ctaatctaga catcatTGAA GAGCGAAAGT
     5461 GAAACGTGAT TTCATGCGTC ATTTTGAACA TTTTGTAAAT CTTATTTAAT AATGTGTGCG
     5521 GCAATTCACA TTTAATTTAT GAATGTTTTC TTAACATCGC GGCAACTCAA GAAACGGCAG
     5581 GTTCGGATCT TAGCTACTAG AGAAAGAGGA GAAATACTAG ATGCGTAAAG GCGAAGAACT
     5641 GTTCACTGGT GTCGTCCCTA TTCTGGTGGA ACTGGATGGT GATGTCAACG GTCATAAGTT
     5701 TTCCGTGCGT GGCGAGGGTG AAGGTGACGC AACTAATGGT AAACTGACGC TGAAGTTCAT
     5761 CTGTACTACT GGTAAACTGC CGGTTCCTTG GCCGACTCTG GTAACGACGC TGACTTATGG
     5821 TGTTCAGTGC TTTGCTCGTT ATCCGGACCA TATGAAGCAG CATGACTTCT TCAAGTCCGC
     5881 CATGCCGGAA GGCTATGTGC AGGAACGCAC GATTTCCTTT AAGGATGACG GCACGTACAA
     5941 AACGCGTGCG GAAGTGAAAT TTGAAGGCGA TACCCTGGTA AACCGCATTG AGCTGAAAGG
     6001 CATTGACTTT AAAGAGGACG GCAATATCCT GGGCCATAAG CTGGAATACA ATTTTAACAG
     6061 CCACAATGTT TACATCACCG CCGATAAACA AAAAAATGGC ATTAAAGCGA ATTTTAAAAT
     6121 TCGCCACAAC GTGGAGGATG GCAGCGTGCA GCTGGCTGAT CACTACCAGC AAAACACTCC
     6181 AATCGGTGAT GGTCCTGTTC TGCTGCCAGA CAATCACTAT CTGAGCACGC AAAGCGTTCT
     6241 GTCTAAAGAT CCGAACGAGA AACGCGATCA TATGGTTCTG CTGGAGTTCG TAACCGCAGC
     6301 GGGCATCACG CATGGTATGG ATGAACTGTA CAAATGATTC AGCCAAAAAA CTTAAGACCG
     6361 CCGGTCTTGT CCACTACCTT GCAGTAATGC GGTGGACAGG ATCGGCGGTT TTCTTTTCTC
     6421 TTCTCAAGCT CTTCATGGTG AGTAAGGGTG AAGCCGTGAT TAAAGAGTTC ATGCGCTTCA
     6481 AAGTGCATAT GGAGGGCTCA ATGAACGGCC ATGAATTTGA AATTGAAGGT GAAGGAGAAG
     6541 GCCGTCCGTA TGAGGGCACC CAGACCGCCA AACTGAAAGT CACAAAGGGT GGCCCGCTGC
     6601 CGTTTTCGTG GGATATTTTA TCCCCTCAAT TCATGTACGG CAGCCGGGCG TTTATTAAAC
     6661 ACCCGGCGGA TATCCCGGAT TACTATAAGC AATCTTTTCC AGAAGGCTTT AAATGGGAGC
     6721 GCGTGATGAA TTTTGAAGAC GGAGGTGCTG TTACCGTGAC CCAGGACACG AGCTTAGAAG
     6781 ACGGTACCTT GATCTATAAG GTAAAGCTGC GTGGTACCAA TTTCCCGCCG GATGGGCCAG
     6841 TTATGCAGAA AAAGACTATG GGCTGGGAAG CATCGACGGA GCGTCTTTAC CCCGAAGACG
     6901 GCGTCCTGAA AGGCGATATT AAAATGGCCC TGCGACTGAA AGACGGCGGT CGCTACCTTG
     6961 CAGATTTCAA AACAACGTAT AAAGCGAAAA AACCTGTGCA GATGCCCGGG GCGTACAACG
     7021 TTGATCGCAA ACTAGATATC ACTTCACACA ACGAAGATTA CACGGTAGTC GAACAGTATG
     7081 AACGTAGCGA GGGGCGCCAT AGCACCGGAG GCATGGATGA ACTCTATAAA TAAGCTTCGC
     7141 TCGTGCTCGC CGCGACCTTC CTCTTCATGC ACCTCTTCGG CATCGGGCTG CACAACGCTA
     7201 CAGAGGAGCT TTTCCGCTGC ATAACCCTGC TTCGGGGTCA TTATAGCGAT TTTTTCGGTA
     7261 TATCCATCCT TTTTCGCACG ATATACAGGA TTTTGCCAAA GGGTTCGTGT AGACTTTCCT
     7321 TGGTGTATCC AACGGCGTCA GCCGGGCAGG ATAGGTGAAG TAGGCCCACC CGCGAGCGGG
     7381 TGTTCCTTCT TCACTGTCCC TTATTCGCAC CTGGCGGTGC TCAACGGGAA TCCTGCTCTG
     7441 CGAGGCTGGC CGTACGCTAG GTATACTTGA GACCACCCCA GGATACATAG ATTACCACAA
     7501 CTCCGAGCCC TTCCACCTAG CGTGCTAACC ACGCACGCTA TTGTTGTATA GGCTAGGTGG
     7561 AGGCTCAGTG ATGATAAGTC TGCGATGGTG GATGCATGTG TCATGGTCAT AGCTGTTTCC
     7621 TGTGTGAAAT TGTTATCCGC TCAGAGGGCA CAATCCTATT CCGCGCTATC CGACAATCTC
     7681 CAAGACATTA GGTGGAGTTC AGTTCGGCGT ATGGCATATG TCGCTGGAAA GAACATGTGA
     7741 GCAAAAGGCC AGCAAAAGGC CAGGAACCGT AAAAAGGCCG CGTTGCTGGC GTTacagctg
     7801 ggcgcgcccc atgtcagccg ttaagtgttc ctgtgtcact caaaattgct ttgagaggct
     7861 ctaagggctt ctcagtgcgt tacatccctg gcttgttgtc cacaaccgtt aaaccttaaa
     7921 ggctttaaaa gccttatata ttcttttttt tcttataaaa cttaaaacct tagaggctat
     7981 ttaagttgct gatttatatt aatttt
//
