# Supplementary material for: A genetic platform for a biocementation bacterium
Source: bioRxiv preprint, doi:10.64898/2025.12.05.692644, version 1 (2025-12-06)
Supplement: Plasmid Sequences [file 692644_file03.zip › Sporosarcina Plasmid Vectors/Promoter library variant plasmids/pGLU_511_4.gb]

LOCUS       pGLU_511_4              7260 bp ds-DNA     circular     02-DEC-2025
DEFINITION  .
FEATURES             Location/Qualifiers
     prokaryote t... 703..760
                     /label="TAmarelleT7"
                     /ApEinfo_revcolor="#f58a5e"
                     /ApEinfo_fwdcolor="#f58a5e"
     miscellaneous   774..1019
                     /label="oriT"
                     /ApEinfo_revcolor="#84b0dc"
                     /ApEinfo_fwdcolor="#84b0dc"
     miscellaneous   1043..1082
                     /label="UNSX"
                     /ApEinfo_revcolor="#9eafd2"
                     /ApEinfo_fwdcolor="#9eafd2"
     prokaryote p... 1083..1114
                     /label="L2U8H11"
                     /ApEinfo_revcolor="#75c6a9"
                     /ApEinfo_fwdcolor="#75c6a9"
     primer_bind     complement(1167..1187)
                     /label="M13-rev"
                     /ApEinfo_revcolor="#85dae9"
                     /ApEinfo_fwdcolor="#85dae9"
     primer_bind     complement(1171..1187)
                     /label="M13 rev"
                     /ApEinfo_revcolor="#c7b0e3"
                     /ApEinfo_fwdcolor="#c7b0e3"
     ori             1377..1765
                     /label="R6K ORI"
                     /ApEinfo_revcolor="#85dae9"
                     /ApEinfo_fwdcolor="#85dae9"
     terminator      1914..2008
                     /label="lambda t0 terminator"
                     /ApEinfo_revcolor="#faac61"
                     /ApEinfo_fwdcolor="#faac61"
     CDS             complement(2029..2688)
                     /label="cat"
                     /ApEinfo_revcolor="#ffef86"
                     /ApEinfo_fwdcolor="#ffef86"
     promoter        complement(2689..2791)
                     /label="Pcat"
                     /ApEinfo_revcolor="#9eafd2"
                     /ApEinfo_fwdcolor="#9eafd2"
     primer_bind     2892..2909
                     /label="M13-fwd"
                     /ApEinfo_revcolor="#85dae9"
                     /ApEinfo_fwdcolor="#85dae9"
     primer_bind     2893..2909
                     /label="M13 fwd"
                     /ApEinfo_revcolor="#d59687"
                     /ApEinfo_fwdcolor="#d59687"
     prokaryote t... 2962..2991
                     /label="L2U5H11"
                     /ApEinfo_revcolor="#f8d3a9"
                     /ApEinfo_fwdcolor="#f8d3a9"
     spacer          2992..3031
                     /label="UNS_1"
                     /ApEinfo_revcolor="#c6c9d1"
                     /ApEinfo_fwdcolor="#c6c9d1"
     miscellaneous   2992..3031
                     /label="UNS1"
                     /ApEinfo_revcolor="#9eafd2"
                     /ApEinfo_fwdcolor="#9eafd2"
     misc_feature    3055..3084
                     /label="F primer binding"
                     /ApEinfo_revcolor="#d6b295"
                     /ApEinfo_fwdcolor="#d6b295"
     Primer site     3055..3084
                     /label="F-skpp-asm-15-mer-2x"
                     /ApEinfo_revcolor="#f58a5e"
                     /ApEinfo_fwdcolor="#f58a5e"
     ORI barcode     3055..3134
                     /label="ORI_BC_30"
                     /ApEinfo_revcolor="#faac61"
                     /ApEinfo_fwdcolor="#faac61"
     Barcode         3085..3104
                     /label="BC.0030"
                     /ApEinfo_revcolor="#c6c9d1"
                     /ApEinfo_fwdcolor="#c6c9d1"
     Primer site     3105..3134
                     /label="R-skpp-asm-15-mer-2x"
                     /ApEinfo_revcolor="#f58a5e"
                     /ApEinfo_fwdcolor="#f58a5e"
     misc_feature    complement(3105..3134)
                     /label="R primer binding"
                     /ApEinfo_revcolor="#d6b295"
                     /ApEinfo_fwdcolor="#d6b295"
     ORI             3139..4870
                     /label="pTHT15 ORI"
                     /ApEinfo_revcolor="#f58a5e"
                     /ApEinfo_fwdcolor="#f58a5e"
     prokaryote p... 4884..5335
                     /label="PermC"
                     /ApEinfo_revcolor="#faac61"
                     /ApEinfo_fwdcolor="#faac61"
     RBS             5204..5214
                     /label="bsRBS"
                     /ApEinfo_revcolor="#b7e6d7"
                     /ApEinfo_fwdcolor="#b7e6d7"
     CDS             5337..6071
                     /label="ermC"
                     /ApEinfo_revcolor="#ffef86"
                     /ApEinfo_fwdcolor="#ffef86"
     prokaryote t... 6076..6161
                     /label="TermC"
                     /ApEinfo_revcolor="#f8d3a9"
                     /ApEinfo_fwdcolor="#f8d3a9"
     misc_feature    6170..6209
                     /label="UNS_8"
                     /ApEinfo_revcolor="#c6c9d1"
                     /ApEinfo_fwdcolor="#c6c9d1"
     prokaryote t... complement(6210..6390)
                     /label="TAmarelleT9"
                     /ApEinfo_revcolor="#f58a5e"
                     /ApEinfo_fwdcolor="#f58a5e"
     misc_feature    complement(6394..7017)
                     /label="tetR"
                     /ApEinfo_revcolor="#f58a5e"
                     /ApEinfo_fwdcolor="#f58a5e"
     prokaryote p... 7018..7117
                     /label="P0-2"
                     /ApEinfo_revcolor="#f58a5e"
                     /ApEinfo_fwdcolor="#f58a5e"
     prokaryote p... 7118..7217
                     /label="P21_n"
                     /ApEinfo_revcolor="#f58a5e"
                     /ApEinfo_fwdcolor="#f58a5e"
     NGS barcode     7245..7259
                     /label="Barcode 4"
                     /ApEinfo_revcolor="#faac61"
                     /ApEinfo_fwdcolor="#faac61"
     CDS             7260..698
                     /label="mScarlet-I"
                     /ApEinfo_revcolor="#ffef86"
                     /ApEinfo_fwdcolor="#ffef86"
ORIGIN
        1 TGGTGAGTAA GGGTGAAGCC GTGATTAAAG AGTTCATGCG CTTCAAAGTG CATATGGAGG
       61 GCTCAATGAA CGGCCATGAA TTTGAAATTG AAGGTGAAGG AGAAGGCCGT CCGTATGAGG
      121 GCACCCAGAC CGCCAAACTG AAAGTCACAA AGGGTGGCCC GCTGCCGTTT TCGTGGGATA
      181 TTTTATCCCC TCAATTCATG TACGGCAGCC GGGCGTTTAT TAAACACCCG GCGGATATCC
      241 CGGATTACTA TAAGCAATCT TTTCCAGAAG GCTTTAAATG GGAGCGCGTG ATGAATTTTG
      301 AAGACGGAGG TGCTGTTACC GTGACCCAGG ACACGAGCTT AGAAGACGGT ACCTTGATCT
      361 ATAAGGTAAA GCTGCGTGGT ACCAATTTCC CGCCGGATGG GCCAGTTATG CAGAAAAAGA
      421 CTATGGGCTG GGAAGCATCG ACGGAGCGTC TTTACCCCGA AGACGGCGTC CTGAAAGGCG
      481 ATATTAAAAT GGCCCTGCGA CTGAAAGACG GCGGTCGCTA CCTTGCAGAT TTCAAAACAA
      541 CGTATAAAGC GAAAAAACCT GTGCAGATGC CCGGGGCGTA CAACGTTGAT CGCAAACTAG
      601 ATATCACTTC ACACAACGAA GATTACACGG TAGTCGAACA GTATGAACGT AGCGAGGGGC
      661 GCCATAGCAC CGGAGGCATG GATGAACTCT ATAAATAAGC TTCGCTCGTG CTCGCCGCGA
      721 CCTTCCTCTT CATGCACCTC TTCGGCATCG GGCTGCACAA CGCTACAGAG GAGCTTTTCC
      781 GCTGCATAAC CCTGCTTCGG GGTCATTATA GCGATTTTTT CGGTATATCC ATCCTTTTTC
      841 GCACGATATA CAGGATTTTG CCAAAGGGTT CGTGTAGACT TTCCTTGGTG TATCCAACGG
      901 CGTCAGCCGG GCAGGATAGG TGAAGTAGGC CCACCCGCGA GCGGGTGTTC CTTCTTCACT
      961 GTCCCTTATT CGCACCTGGC GGTGCTCAAC GGGAATCCTG CTCTGCGAGG CTGGCCGTAC
     1021 GCTAGGTATA CTTGAGACCA CCCCAGGATA CATAGATTAC CACAACTCCG AGCCCTTCCA
     1081 CCTAGCGTGC TAACCACGCA CGCTATTGTT GTATAGGCTA GGTGGAGGCT CAGTGATGAT
     1141 AAGTCTGCGA TGGTGGATGC ATGTGTCATG GTCATAGCTG TTTCCTGTGT GAAATTGTTA
     1201 TCCGCTCAGA GGGCACAATC CTATTCCGCG CTATCCGACA ATCTCCAAGA CATTAGGTGG
     1261 AGTTCAGTTC GGCGTATGGC ATATGTCGCT GGAAAGAACA TGTGAGCAAA AGGCCAGCAA
     1321 AAGGCCAGGA ACCGTAAAAA GGCCGCGTTG CTGGCGTTac agctgggcgc gccccatgtc
     1381 agccgttaag tgttcctgtg tcactcaaaa ttgctttgag aggctctaag ggcttctcag
     1441 tgcgttacat ccctggcttg ttgtccacaa ccgttaaacc ttaaaggctt taaaagcctt
     1501 atatattctt ttttttctta taaaacttaa aaccttagag gctatttaag ttgctgattt
     1561 atattaattt tattgttcaa acatgagagc ttagtacgtg aaacatgaga gcttagtacg
     1621 ttagccatga gagcttagta cgttagccat gagggtttag ttcgttaaac atgagagctt
     1681 agtacgttaa acatgagagc ttagtacgtg aaacatgaga gcttagtacg tactatcaac
     1741 aggttgaact gctgatcttc agatcggcgc gccggccggc cGAAGATCCT TTGATCTTTT
     1801 CTACGGGGTC TGACGCTCTA TTCAACAAAG CCGCCGTCCC GTCAAGTCAG CGTAAATGGG
     1861 TAGGGGGCTT CAAATCGTCC CCCCATACGA TATAAGTTGT TACTAGTGCT TGGATTCTCA
     1921 CCAATAAAAA ACGCCCGGCG GCAACCGAGC GTTCTGAACA AATCCAGATG GAGTTCTGAG
     1981 GTCATTACTG GATCTATCAA CAGGAGTCCA AGCGAGCTCG ATATCAAATT ACGCCCCGCC
     2041 CTGCCACTCA TCGCAGTACT GTTGTAATTC ATTAAGCATT CTGCCGACAT GGAAGCCATC
     2101 ACAAACGGCA TGATGAACCT GAATCGCCAG CGGCATCAGC ACCTTGTCGC CTTGCGTATA
     2161 ATATTTGCCC ATGGTGAAAA CGGGGGCGAA GAAGTTGTCC ATATTGGCCA CGTTTAAATC
     2221 AAAACTGGTG AAACTCACCC AGGGATTGGC TGAGACGAAA AACATATTCT CAATAAACCC
     2281 TTTAGGGAAA TAGGCCAGGT TTTCACCGTA ACACGCCACA TCTTGCGAAT ATATGTGTAG
     2341 AAACTGCCGG AAATCGTCGT GGTATTCACT CCAGAGCGAT GAAAACGTTT CAGTTTGCTC
     2401 ATGGAAAACG GTGTAACAAG GGTGAACACT ATCCCATATC ACCAGCTCAC CGTCTTTCAT
     2461 TGCCATACGA AATTCCGGAT GAGCATTCAT CAGGCGGGCA AGAATGTGAA TAAAGGCCGG
     2521 ATAAAACTTG TGCTTATTTT TCTTTACGGT CTTTAAAAAG GCCGTAATAT CCAGCTGAAC
     2581 GGTCTGGTTA TAGGTACATT GAGCAACTGA CTGAAATGCC TCAAAATGTT CTTTACGATG
     2641 CCATTGGGAT ATATCAACGG TGGTATATCC AGTGATTTTT TTCTCCATTT TAGCTTCCTT
     2701 AGCTCCTGAA AATCTCGATA ACTCAAAAAA TACGCCCGGT AGTGATCTTA TTTCATTATG
     2761 GTGAAAGTTG GAACCTCTTA CGTGCCGATC AACGTCTCAT TGATACCTGA AACAAAACCC
     2821 ATCGTACGGC CAAGGAAGTC TCCAATAACT GTGATCCACC ACAAGCGCCA GGGTTTTCCC
     2881 AGTCACGACG TTGTAAAACG ACGGCCAGTC ATGCATAATC CGCACGCATC TGGAATAAGG
     2941 AAGTGCCATT CCGCCTGACC TTAGCGTGCG AACAGCACGC TATTGTTGTA TCATTACTCG
     3001 CATCCATTCT CAGGCTGTCT CGTCTCGTCT CCGAGGTCTC AGGAGAATGA GTCAGGGTCA
     3061 CGCGTAGGAC GCGTCGAGTA GGGTTTCTTG TCGACTCCAT GTCAGTTCCG CAGCCACACG
     3121 CCGTGTGAAG CTGGGGAGGT TCATTTGATA TGCCTCCTAA ATTTTTATCT AAAGTGAATT
     3181 TAGGAGGCTT ACTTGTCTGC TTTCTTCATT AGAATCAATC CTTTTTTAAA AGTCAATCCC
     3241 GTTTGTTGAA CTACTCTTTA ATAAAATAAT TTTTCCGTTC CCAATTCCAC ATTGCAATAA
     3301 TAGAAAATCC ATCTTCATCG GCTTTTTCGT CATCATCTGT ATGAATCAAA TCGCCTTCTT
     3361 CTGTGTCATC AAGGTTTAAT TTTTTATGTA TTTCTTTTAA CAAACCACCA TAGGAGATTA
     3421 ACCTTTTACG GTGTAAACCT TCCTCCAAAT CAGACAAACG TTTCAAATTC TTTTCTTCAT
     3481 CATCGGTCAT AAAATCCGTA TCCTTTACAG GATATTTTGC AGTTTCGTCA ATTGCCGATT
     3541 GTATATCCGA TTTATATTTA TTTTTCGGTC GAATCATTTG AACTTTTACA TTTGGATCAT
     3601 AGTCTAATTT CATTGCCTTT TTCCAAAATT GAATCCATTG TTTTTGATTC ACGTAGTTTT
     3661 CTGTATTCTT AAAATAAGTT GGTTCCACAC ATACCAATAC ATGCATGTGC TGATTATAAG
     3721 AATTATCTTT ATTATTTATT GTCACTTCCG TTGCACGCAT AAAACCAACA AGATTTTTAT
     3781 TAATTTTTTT ATATTGCATC ATTCGGCGAA ATCCTTGAGC CATATCTGAC AAACTCTTAT
     3841 TTAATTCTTC GCCATCATAA ACATTTTTAA CTGTTAATGT GAGAAACAAC CAACGAACTG
     3901 TTGGCTTTTG TTTAATAACT TCAGCAACAA CCTTTTGTGA CTGAATGCCA TGTTTCATTG
     3961 CTCTCCTCCA GTTGCACATT GGACAAAGCC TGGATTTACA AAACCACACT CGATACAACT
     4021 TTCTTTCGCC TGTTTCACGA TTTTGTTTAT ACTCTAATAT TTCAGCACAA TCTTTTACTC
     4081 TTTCAGCCTT TTTAAATTCA AGAATATGCA GAAGTTCAAA GTAATCAACA TTAGCGATTT
     4141 TCTTTTCTCT CCATGGCCTC ACTTTTCCAC TTTTTGTCTT GTCCACTAAA ACCCTTGATT
     4201 TTTCATCTGA ATAAATGCTA CTATTAGGAC ACATAATATT AAAAGAAACC CCCATCTATT
     4261 TAGTTATTTG TTTGGTCACT TATAACTTTA ACAGATGGGG TTTTTCTGTG CAACCAATTT
     4321 TAAGGGTTTT CAATACTTTA AAACACATAC ATACCAACAC TTCAACGCAC CTTTCAGCAA
     4381 CTAAAATAAA AATGACGTTA TTTCTATATG TATCAAGAAT AGAAAGAACT CGTTTTTCGC
     4441 TACGCTCAAA ACGCAAAAAA AGCACTCATT CGAGTGCTTT TTCTTATCGC TCCAAATCAT
     4501 GCGATTTTTT CCTCTTTGCT TTTCTTTGCT CACGAAGTTC TCGATCACGC TGCAAAACAT
     4561 CTTGAAGCGA AAAAGTATTC TTCTTTTCTT CCGATCGCTC ATGCTGACGC ACGAAAAGCC
     4621 CTCTAGGCGC ATAGGAACAA CTCCTAAATG CATGTGAGGG GTTTTCTCGT CCATGTGAAC
     4681 AGTCGCATAC GCAATATTTT GTTTCCCATA CTGCATTAAT GAATCGGCCA ACGCGCGGGG
     4741 AGAGGCGGTT TGCGTATTGG GCGCTCTTGC GCTTCCTCGC TCACTGACTC GCTGCGCTCG
     4801 GTCGTTCGGC TGCGGCGAGC GGTATCAGCT CACTCAAAGG CGGTAATACG GTTATCCACA
     4861 GAATCAGGGG CGCTAGCAAG GAGGATCCTT TAACTCTGGC AACCCTCAAA ATTGAATGAG
     4921 ACATGCTACA CCTCCGGATA ATAAATATAT ATAAACGTAT ATAGATTTCA TAAAGTCTAA
     4981 CACACTAGAC TTATTTACTT CGTAATTAAG TCGTTAAACC GTGTGCTCTA CGACCAAAAC
     5041 TATAAAACCT TTAAGAACTT TCTTTTTTTA CAAGAAAAAA GAAATTAGAT AAATCTCTCA
     5101 TATCTTTTAT TCAATAATCG CATCCGATTG CAGTATAAAT TTAACGATCA CTCATCATGT
     5161 TCATATTTAT CAGAGGTCGT GCTATAATTA TACTAATTTT ATAAGGAGGA AAAAATATGG
     5221 GCATTTTTAG TATTTTTGTA ATCAGCACAG TTCATTATCA ACCAAACAAA AAATAAGTGG
     5281 TTATAATGAA TCGTTAATAA GCAAAATTCA TATAACCAAA TTAAAGAGGG TTATAAATGA
     5341 ACGAGAAAAA TATAAAACAC AGTCAAAACT TTATTACTTC AAAACATAAT ATAGATAAAA
     5401 TAATGACAAA TATAAGATTA AATGAACATG ATAATATCTT TGAAATCGGC TCAGGAAAAG
     5461 GCCATTTTAC CCTTGAATTA GTAAAGAGGT GTAATTTCGT AACTGCCATT GAAATAGACC
     5521 ATAAATTATG CAAAACTACA GAAAATAAAC TTGTTGATCA CGATAATTTC CAAGTTTTAA
     5581 ACAAGGATAT ATTGCAGTTT AAATTTCCTA AAAACCAATC CTATAAAATA TATGGTAATA
     5641 TACCTTATAA CATAAGTACG GATATAATAC GCAAAATTGT TTTTGATAGT ATAGCTAATG
     5701 AGATTTATTT AATCGTGGAA TACGGGTTTG CTAAAAGATT ATTAAATACA AAACGCTCAT
     5761 TGGCATTACT TTTAATGGCA GAAGTTGATA TTTCTATATT AAGTATGGTT CCAAGAGAAT
     5821 ATTTTCATCC TAAACCTAAA GTGAATAGCT CACTTATCAG ATTAAGTAGA AAAAAATCAA
     5881 GAATATCACA CAAAGATAAA CAAAAGTATA ATTATTTCGT TATGAAATGG GTTAACAAAG
     5941 AATACAAGAA AATATTTACA AAAAATCAAT TTAACAATTC CTTAAAACAT GCAGGAATTG
     6001 ACGATTTAAA CAATATTAGC TTTGAACAAT TCTTATCTCT TTTCAATAGC TATAAATTAT
     6061 TTAATAAGTA AGCTTGTTAA GGGATGCATA AACTGCATCC CTTAACTTGT TTTTCGTGTG
     6121 CCTATTTTTT GTGAATCGAT TATGTCTTTT GCGCAGTCGG CCGCTATACC CTCGTCTCAA
     6181 CCAAAGCAAT CAACCCATCA ACCACCTGGT CGTTGGGATT GTCCTGACCG AAGCGGGACA
     6241 GGTCCACGAG CAGGCAATGC TTGTTGGGCA TGGTGAGGTG GATGTCTTTC ACTTCCGGCA
     6301 CGCAGCCGAG GACTTTTTGC GCCATATCGT AAAGTGTGTG CTGAACGGAT TCGCTTTCGT
     6361 GTTCAGCGAA AGAGGCGAGA AGGAGATTCC ttaagaccca ctttcacatt taagttgttt
     6421 ttctaatccg catatgatca attcaaggcc gaataagaag gctggctctg caccttggtg
     6481 atcaaataat tcgatagctt gtcgtaataa tggcggcata ctatcagtag taggtgtttc
     6541 cctttcttct ttagcgactt gatgctcttg atcttccaat acgcaaccta aagtaaaatg
     6601 ccccacagcg ctgagtgcat ataatgcatt ctctagtgaa aaaccttgtt ggcataaaaa
     6661 ggctaattga ttttcgagag tttcatactg tttttctgta ggccgtgtac ctaaatgtac
     6721 ttttgctcca tcgcgatgac ttagtaaagc acatctaaaa cttttagcgt tattacgtaa
     6781 aaaatcttgc cagctttccc cttctaaagg gcaaaagtga gtatggtgcc tatctaacat
     6841 ctcaatggct aaggcgtcga gcaaagcccg cttatttttt acatgccaat acaatgtagg
     6901 ctgctctaca cctagcttct gggcgagttt acgggttgtt aaaccttcga ttccgacctc
     6961 attaagcagc tctaatgcgc tgttaatcac tttactttta tctaatctag acatcatAAG
     7021 TAGACTGTTG CGCGTTGGGG GTAGCGCCGG CTAACAAAGA CGCCTGGTAC AGCAGGAGTA
     7081 TCAAACCCGT ACAAAGGCAA CATCCTCACT TCGGTGAcgc attccgaact atttttctat
     7141 ttgccgaagt attgacttta tttcaataga tatgtagtat agtaaGAGGC CCGGAGGGTT
     7201 TGTAAAGGAG GTTTTTAATG ggttctcacc accaccacca tcacACAACG ACTGCTACAA
//
