# Supplementary material for: A genetic platform for a biocementation bacterium
Source: bioRxiv preprint, doi:10.64898/2025.12.05.692644, version 1 (2025-12-06)
Supplement: Plasmid Sequences [file 692644_file03.zip › Sporosarcina Plasmid Vectors/Promoter library variant plasmids/pGLU_511_98.gb]

LOCUS       pGLU_511_98             7171 bp ds-DNA     circular     02-DEC-2025
DEFINITION  .
FEATURES             Location/Qualifiers
     prokaryote t... 703..760
                     /label="TAmarelleT7"
                     /ApEinfo_revcolor="#f58a5e"
                     /ApEinfo_fwdcolor="#f58a5e"
     miscellaneous   774..1019
                     /label="oriT"
                     /ApEinfo_revcolor="#84b0dc"
                     /ApEinfo_fwdcolor="#84b0dc"
     miscellaneous   1043..1082
                     /label="UNSX"
                     /ApEinfo_revcolor="#9eafd2"
                     /ApEinfo_fwdcolor="#9eafd2"
     prokaryote p... 1083..1114
                     /label="L2U8H11"
                     /ApEinfo_revcolor="#75c6a9"
                     /ApEinfo_fwdcolor="#75c6a9"
     primer_bind     complement(1167..1187)
                     /label="M13-rev"
                     /ApEinfo_revcolor="#85dae9"
                     /ApEinfo_fwdcolor="#85dae9"
     primer_bind     complement(1171..1187)
                     /label="M13 rev"
                     /ApEinfo_revcolor="#c7b0e3"
                     /ApEinfo_fwdcolor="#c7b0e3"
     ori             1377..1765
                     /label="R6K ORI"
                     /ApEinfo_revcolor="#85dae9"
                     /ApEinfo_fwdcolor="#85dae9"
     terminator      1914..2008
                     /label="lambda t0 terminator"
                     /ApEinfo_revcolor="#faac61"
                     /ApEinfo_fwdcolor="#faac61"
     CDS             complement(2029..2688)
                     /label="cat"
                     /ApEinfo_revcolor="#ffef86"
                     /ApEinfo_fwdcolor="#ffef86"
     promoter        complement(2689..2791)
                     /label="Pcat"
                     /ApEinfo_revcolor="#9eafd2"
                     /ApEinfo_fwdcolor="#9eafd2"
     primer_bind     2892..2909
                     /label="M13-fwd"
                     /ApEinfo_revcolor="#85dae9"
                     /ApEinfo_fwdcolor="#85dae9"
     primer_bind     2893..2909
                     /label="M13 fwd"
                     /ApEinfo_revcolor="#d59687"
                     /ApEinfo_fwdcolor="#d59687"
     prokaryote t... 2962..2991
                     /label="L2U5H11"
                     /ApEinfo_revcolor="#f8d3a9"
                     /ApEinfo_fwdcolor="#f8d3a9"
     spacer          2992..3031
                     /label="UNS_1"
                     /ApEinfo_revcolor="#c6c9d1"
                     /ApEinfo_fwdcolor="#c6c9d1"
     miscellaneous   2992..3031
                     /label="UNS1"
                     /ApEinfo_revcolor="#9eafd2"
                     /ApEinfo_fwdcolor="#9eafd2"
     misc_feature    3055..3084
                     /label="F primer binding"
                     /ApEinfo_revcolor="#d6b295"
                     /ApEinfo_fwdcolor="#d6b295"
     Primer site     3055..3084
                     /label="F-skpp-asm-15-mer-2x"
                     /ApEinfo_revcolor="#f58a5e"
                     /ApEinfo_fwdcolor="#f58a5e"
     ORI barcode     3055..3134
                     /label="ORI_BC_30"
                     /ApEinfo_revcolor="#faac61"
                     /ApEinfo_fwdcolor="#faac61"
     Barcode         3085..3104
                     /label="BC.0030"
                     /ApEinfo_revcolor="#c6c9d1"
                     /ApEinfo_fwdcolor="#c6c9d1"
     Primer site     3105..3134
                     /label="R-skpp-asm-15-mer-2x"
                     /ApEinfo_revcolor="#f58a5e"
                     /ApEinfo_fwdcolor="#f58a5e"
     misc_feature    complement(3105..3134)
                     /label="R primer binding"
                     /ApEinfo_revcolor="#d6b295"
                     /ApEinfo_fwdcolor="#d6b295"
     ORI             3139..4870
                     /label="pTHT15 ORI"
                     /ApEinfo_revcolor="#f58a5e"
                     /ApEinfo_fwdcolor="#f58a5e"
     prokaryote p... 4884..5335
                     /label="PermC"
                     /ApEinfo_revcolor="#faac61"
                     /ApEinfo_fwdcolor="#faac61"
     RBS             5204..5214
                     /label="bsRBS"
                     /ApEinfo_revcolor="#b7e6d7"
                     /ApEinfo_fwdcolor="#b7e6d7"
     CDS             5337..6071
                     /label="ermC"
                     /ApEinfo_revcolor="#ffef86"
                     /ApEinfo_fwdcolor="#ffef86"
     prokaryote t... 6076..6161
                     /label="TermC"
                     /ApEinfo_revcolor="#f8d3a9"
                     /ApEinfo_fwdcolor="#f8d3a9"
     misc_feature    6170..6209
                     /label="UNS_8"
                     /ApEinfo_revcolor="#c6c9d1"
                     /ApEinfo_fwdcolor="#c6c9d1"
     prokaryote t... complement(6210..6390)
                     /label="TAmarelleT9"
                     /ApEinfo_revcolor="#f58a5e"
                     /ApEinfo_fwdcolor="#f58a5e"
     misc_feature    complement(6394..7017)
                     /label="tetR"
                     /ApEinfo_revcolor="#f58a5e"
                     /ApEinfo_fwdcolor="#f58a5e"
     prokaryote p... 7018..7128
                     /label="P10"
                     /ApEinfo_revcolor="#f58a5e"
                     /ApEinfo_fwdcolor="#f58a5e"
     prokaryote p... complement(7029..7128)
                     /label="P10"
                     /ApEinfo_revcolor="#f58a5e"
                     /ApEinfo_fwdcolor="#f58a5e"
     NGS barcode     7156..7170
                     /label="Barcode 98"
                     /ApEinfo_revcolor="#faac61"
                     /ApEinfo_fwdcolor="#faac61"
     CDS             7171..698
                     /label="mScarlet-I"
                     /ApEinfo_revcolor="#ffef86"
                     /ApEinfo_fwdcolor="#ffef86"
ORIGIN
        1 TGGTGAGTAA GGGTGAAGCC GTGATTAAAG AGTTCATGCG CTTCAAAGTG CATATGGAGG
       61 GCTCAATGAA CGGCCATGAA TTTGAAATTG AAGGTGAAGG AGAAGGCCGT CCGTATGAGG
      121 GCACCCAGAC CGCCAAACTG AAAGTCACAA AGGGTGGCCC GCTGCCGTTT TCGTGGGATA
      181 TTTTATCCCC TCAATTCATG TACGGCAGCC GGGCGTTTAT TAAACACCCG GCGGATATCC
      241 CGGATTACTA TAAGCAATCT TTTCCAGAAG GCTTTAAATG GGAGCGCGTG ATGAATTTTG
      301 AAGACGGAGG TGCTGTTACC GTGACCCAGG ACACGAGCTT AGAAGACGGT ACCTTGATCT
      361 ATAAGGTAAA GCTGCGTGGT ACCAATTTCC CGCCGGATGG GCCAGTTATG CAGAAAAAGA
      421 CTATGGGCTG GGAAGCATCG ACGGAGCGTC TTTACCCCGA AGACGGCGTC CTGAAAGGCG
      481 ATATTAAAAT GGCCCTGCGA CTGAAAGACG GCGGTCGCTA CCTTGCAGAT TTCAAAACAA
      541 CGTATAAAGC GAAAAAACCT GTGCAGATGC CCGGGGCGTA CAACGTTGAT CGCAAACTAG
      601 ATATCACTTC ACACAACGAA GATTACACGG TAGTCGAACA GTATGAACGT AGCGAGGGGC
      661 GCCATAGCAC CGGAGGCATG GATGAACTCT ATAAATAAGC TTCGCTCGTG CTCGCCGCGA
      721 CCTTCCTCTT CATGCACCTC TTCGGCATCG GGCTGCACAA CGCTACAGAG GAGCTTTTCC
      781 GCTGCATAAC CCTGCTTCGG GGTCATTATA GCGATTTTTT CGGTATATCC ATCCTTTTTC
      841 GCACGATATA CAGGATTTTG CCAAAGGGTT CGTGTAGACT TTCCTTGGTG TATCCAACGG
      901 CGTCAGCCGG GCAGGATAGG TGAAGTAGGC CCACCCGCGA GCGGGTGTTC CTTCTTCACT
      961 GTCCCTTATT CGCACCTGGC GGTGCTCAAC GGGAATCCTG CTCTGCGAGG CTGGCCGTAC
     1021 GCTAGGTATA CTTGAGACCA CCCCAGGATA CATAGATTAC CACAACTCCG AGCCCTTCCA
     1081 CCTAGCGTGC TAACCACGCA CGCTATTGTT GTATAGGCTA GGTGGAGGCT CAGTGATGAT
     1141 AAGTCTGCGA TGGTGGATGC ATGTGTCATG GTCATAGCTG TTTCCTGTGT GAAATTGTTA
     1201 TCCGCTCAGA GGGCACAATC CTATTCCGCG CTATCCGACA ATCTCCAAGA CATTAGGTGG
     1261 AGTTCAGTTC GGCGTATGGC ATATGTCGCT GGAAAGAACA TGTGAGCAAA AGGCCAGCAA
     1321 AAGGCCAGGA ACCGTAAAAA GGCCGCGTTG CTGGCGTTac agctgggcgc gccccatgtc
     1381 agccgttaag tgttcctgtg tcactcaaaa ttgctttgag aggctctaag ggcttctcag
     1441 tgcgttacat ccctggcttg ttgtccacaa ccgttaaacc ttaaaggctt taaaagcctt
     1501 atatattctt ttttttctta taaaacttaa aaccttagag gctatttaag ttgctgattt
     1561 atattaattt tattgttcaa acatgagagc ttagtacgtg aaacatgaga gcttagtacg
     1621 ttagccatga gagcttagta cgttagccat gagggtttag ttcgttaaac atgagagctt
     1681 agtacgttaa acatgagagc ttagtacgtg aaacatgaga gcttagtacg tactatcaac
     1741 aggttgaact gctgatcttc agatcggcgc gccggccggc cGAAGATCCT TTGATCTTTT
     1801 CTACGGGGTC TGACGCTCTA TTCAACAAAG CCGCCGTCCC GTCAAGTCAG CGTAAATGGG
     1861 TAGGGGGCTT CAAATCGTCC CCCCATACGA TATAAGTTGT TACTAGTGCT TGGATTCTCA
     1921 CCAATAAAAA ACGCCCGGCG GCAACCGAGC GTTCTGAACA AATCCAGATG GAGTTCTGAG
     1981 GTCATTACTG GATCTATCAA CAGGAGTCCA AGCGAGCTCG ATATCAAATT ACGCCCCGCC
     2041 CTGCCACTCA TCGCAGTACT GTTGTAATTC ATTAAGCATT CTGCCGACAT GGAAGCCATC
     2101 ACAAACGGCA TGATGAACCT GAATCGCCAG CGGCATCAGC ACCTTGTCGC CTTGCGTATA
     2161 ATATTTGCCC ATGGTGAAAA CGGGGGCGAA GAAGTTGTCC ATATTGGCCA CGTTTAAATC
     2221 AAAACTGGTG AAACTCACCC AGGGATTGGC TGAGACGAAA AACATATTCT CAATAAACCC
     2281 TTTAGGGAAA TAGGCCAGGT TTTCACCGTA ACACGCCACA TCTTGCGAAT ATATGTGTAG
     2341 AAACTGCCGG AAATCGTCGT GGTATTCACT CCAGAGCGAT GAAAACGTTT CAGTTTGCTC
     2401 ATGGAAAACG GTGTAACAAG GGTGAACACT ATCCCATATC ACCAGCTCAC CGTCTTTCAT
     2461 TGCCATACGA AATTCCGGAT GAGCATTCAT CAGGCGGGCA AGAATGTGAA TAAAGGCCGG
     2521 ATAAAACTTG TGCTTATTTT TCTTTACGGT CTTTAAAAAG GCCGTAATAT CCAGCTGAAC
     2581 GGTCTGGTTA TAGGTACATT GAGCAACTGA CTGAAATGCC TCAAAATGTT CTTTACGATG
     2641 CCATTGGGAT ATATCAACGG TGGTATATCC AGTGATTTTT TTCTCCATTT TAGCTTCCTT
     2701 AGCTCCTGAA AATCTCGATA ACTCAAAAAA TACGCCCGGT AGTGATCTTA TTTCATTATG
     2761 GTGAAAGTTG GAACCTCTTA CGTGCCGATC AACGTCTCAT TGATACCTGA AACAAAACCC
     2821 ATCGTACGGC CAAGGAAGTC TCCAATAACT GTGATCCACC ACAAGCGCCA GGGTTTTCCC
     2881 AGTCACGACG TTGTAAAACG ACGGCCAGTC ATGCATAATC CGCACGCATC TGGAATAAGG
     2941 AAGTGCCATT CCGCCTGACC TTAGCGTGCG AACAGCACGC TATTGTTGTA TCATTACTCG
     3001 CATCCATTCT CAGGCTGTCT CGTCTCGTCT CCGAGGTCTC AGGAGAATGA GTCAGGGTCA
     3061 CGCGTAGGAC GCGTCGAGTA GGGTTTCTTG TCGACTCCAT GTCAGTTCCG CAGCCACACG
     3121 CCGTGTGAAG CTGGGGAGGT TCATTTGATA TGCCTCCTAA ATTTTTATCT AAAGTGAATT
     3181 TAGGAGGCTT ACTTGTCTGC TTTCTTCATT AGAATCAATC CTTTTTTAAA AGTCAATCCC
     3241 GTTTGTTGAA CTACTCTTTA ATAAAATAAT TTTTCCGTTC CCAATTCCAC ATTGCAATAA
     3301 TAGAAAATCC ATCTTCATCG GCTTTTTCGT CATCATCTGT ATGAATCAAA TCGCCTTCTT
     3361 CTGTGTCATC AAGGTTTAAT TTTTTATGTA TTTCTTTTAA CAAACCACCA TAGGAGATTA
     3421 ACCTTTTACG GTGTAAACCT TCCTCCAAAT CAGACAAACG TTTCAAATTC TTTTCTTCAT
     3481 CATCGGTCAT AAAATCCGTA TCCTTTACAG GATATTTTGC AGTTTCGTCA ATTGCCGATT
     3541 GTATATCCGA TTTATATTTA TTTTTCGGTC GAATCATTTG AACTTTTACA TTTGGATCAT
     3601 AGTCTAATTT CATTGCCTTT TTCCAAAATT GAATCCATTG TTTTTGATTC ACGTAGTTTT
     3661 CTGTATTCTT AAAATAAGTT GGTTCCACAC ATACCAATAC ATGCATGTGC TGATTATAAG
     3721 AATTATCTTT ATTATTTATT GTCACTTCCG TTGCACGCAT AAAACCAACA AGATTTTTAT
     3781 TAATTTTTTT ATATTGCATC ATTCGGCGAA ATCCTTGAGC CATATCTGAC AAACTCTTAT
     3841 TTAATTCTTC GCCATCATAA ACATTTTTAA CTGTTAATGT GAGAAACAAC CAACGAACTG
     3901 TTGGCTTTTG TTTAATAACT TCAGCAACAA CCTTTTGTGA CTGAATGCCA TGTTTCATTG
     3961 CTCTCCTCCA GTTGCACATT GGACAAAGCC TGGATTTACA AAACCACACT CGATACAACT
     4021 TTCTTTCGCC TGTTTCACGA TTTTGTTTAT ACTCTAATAT TTCAGCACAA TCTTTTACTC
     4081 TTTCAGCCTT TTTAAATTCA AGAATATGCA GAAGTTCAAA GTAATCAACA TTAGCGATTT
     4141 TCTTTTCTCT CCATGGCCTC ACTTTTCCAC TTTTTGTCTT GTCCACTAAA ACCCTTGATT
     4201 TTTCATCTGA ATAAATGCTA CTATTAGGAC ACATAATATT AAAAGAAACC CCCATCTATT
     4261 TAGTTATTTG TTTGGTCACT TATAACTTTA ACAGATGGGG TTTTTCTGTG CAACCAATTT
     4321 TAAGGGTTTT CAATACTTTA AAACACATAC ATACCAACAC TTCAACGCAC CTTTCAGCAA
     4381 CTAAAATAAA AATGACGTTA TTTCTATATG TATCAAGAAT AGAAAGAACT CGTTTTTCGC
     4441 TACGCTCAAA ACGCAAAAAA AGCACTCATT CGAGTGCTTT TTCTTATCGC TCCAAATCAT
     4501 GCGATTTTTT CCTCTTTGCT TTTCTTTGCT CACGAAGTTC TCGATCACGC TGCAAAACAT
     4561 CTTGAAGCGA AAAAGTATTC TTCTTTTCTT CCGATCGCTC ATGCTGACGC ACGAAAAGCC
     4621 CTCTAGGCGC ATAGGAACAA CTCCTAAATG CATGTGAGGG GTTTTCTCGT CCATGTGAAC
     4681 AGTCGCATAC GCAATATTTT GTTTCCCATA CTGCATTAAT GAATCGGCCA ACGCGCGGGG
     4741 AGAGGCGGTT TGCGTATTGG GCGCTCTTGC GCTTCCTCGC TCACTGACTC GCTGCGCTCG
     4801 GTCGTTCGGC TGCGGCGAGC GGTATCAGCT CACTCAAAGG CGGTAATACG GTTATCCACA
     4861 GAATCAGGGG CGCTAGCAAG GAGGATCCTT TAACTCTGGC AACCCTCAAA ATTGAATGAG
     4921 ACATGCTACA CCTCCGGATA ATAAATATAT ATAAACGTAT ATAGATTTCA TAAAGTCTAA
     4981 CACACTAGAC TTATTTACTT CGTAATTAAG TCGTTAAACC GTGTGCTCTA CGACCAAAAC
     5041 TATAAAACCT TTAAGAACTT TCTTTTTTTA CAAGAAAAAA GAAATTAGAT AAATCTCTCA
     5101 TATCTTTTAT TCAATAATCG CATCCGATTG CAGTATAAAT TTAACGATCA CTCATCATGT
     5161 TCATATTTAT CAGAGGTCGT GCTATAATTA TACTAATTTT ATAAGGAGGA AAAAATATGG
     5221 GCATTTTTAG TATTTTTGTA ATCAGCACAG TTCATTATCA ACCAAACAAA AAATAAGTGG
     5281 TTATAATGAA TCGTTAATAA GCAAAATTCA TATAACCAAA TTAAAGAGGG TTATAAATGA
     5341 ACGAGAAAAA TATAAAACAC AGTCAAAACT TTATTACTTC AAAACATAAT ATAGATAAAA
     5401 TAATGACAAA TATAAGATTA AATGAACATG ATAATATCTT TGAAATCGGC TCAGGAAAAG
     5461 GCCATTTTAC CCTTGAATTA GTAAAGAGGT GTAATTTCGT AACTGCCATT GAAATAGACC
     5521 ATAAATTATG CAAAACTACA GAAAATAAAC TTGTTGATCA CGATAATTTC CAAGTTTTAA
     5581 ACAAGGATAT ATTGCAGTTT AAATTTCCTA AAAACCAATC CTATAAAATA TATGGTAATA
     5641 TACCTTATAA CATAAGTACG GATATAATAC GCAAAATTGT TTTTGATAGT ATAGCTAATG
     5701 AGATTTATTT AATCGTGGAA TACGGGTTTG CTAAAAGATT ATTAAATACA AAACGCTCAT
     5761 TGGCATTACT TTTAATGGCA GAAGTTGATA TTTCTATATT AAGTATGGTT CCAAGAGAAT
     5821 ATTTTCATCC TAAACCTAAA GTGAATAGCT CACTTATCAG ATTAAGTAGA AAAAAATCAA
     5881 GAATATCACA CAAAGATAAA CAAAAGTATA ATTATTTCGT TATGAAATGG GTTAACAAAG
     5941 AATACAAGAA AATATTTACA AAAAATCAAT TTAACAATTC CTTAAAACAT GCAGGAATTG
     6001 ACGATTTAAA CAATATTAGC TTTGAACAAT TCTTATCTCT TTTCAATAGC TATAAATTAT
     6061 TTAATAAGTA AGCTTGTTAA GGGATGCATA AACTGCATCC CTTAACTTGT TTTTCGTGTG
     6121 CCTATTTTTT GTGAATCGAT TATGTCTTTT GCGCAGTCGG CCGCTATACC CTCGTCTCAA
     6181 CCAAAGCAAT CAACCCATCA ACCACCTGGT CGTTGGGATT GTCCTGACCG AAGCGGGACA
     6241 GGTCCACGAG CAGGCAATGC TTGTTGGGCA TGGTGAGGTG GATGTCTTTC ACTTCCGGCA
     6301 CGCAGCCGAG GACTTTTTGC GCCATATCGT AAAGTGTGTG CTGAACGGAT TCGCTTTCGT
     6361 GTTCAGCGAA AGAGGCGAGA AGGAGATTCC ttaagaccca ctttcacatt taagttgttt
     6421 ttctaatccg catatgatca attcaaggcc gaataagaag gctggctctg caccttggtg
     6481 atcaaataat tcgatagctt gtcgtaataa tggcggcata ctatcagtag taggtgtttc
     6541 cctttcttct ttagcgactt gatgctcttg atcttccaat acgcaaccta aagtaaaatg
     6601 ccccacagcg ctgagtgcat ataatgcatt ctctagtgaa aaaccttgtt ggcataaaaa
     6661 ggctaattga ttttcgagag tttcatactg tttttctgta ggccgtgtac ctaaatgtac
     6721 ttttgctcca tcgcgatgac ttagtaaagc acatctaaaa cttttagcgt tattacgtaa
     6781 aaaatcttgc cagctttccc cttctaaagg gcaaaagtga gtatggtgcc tatctaacat
     6841 ctcaatggct aaggcgtcga gcaaagcccg cttatttttt acatgccaat acaatgtagg
     6901 ctgctctaca cctagcttct gggcgagttt acgggttgtt aaaccttcga ttccgacctc
     6961 attaagcagc tctaatgcgc tgttaatcac tttactttta tctaatctag acatcatATT
     7021 TGAATGAGAA GATTTTGAAA AACTCATACG GTGATGGTGC TCTTTTAGGG CATCATCATC
     7081 TTTTTTTGTG TATACTAACA GAAGATAATC TGGAAGGATG TTTTAAGTAT Gggttctcac
     7141 caccaccacc atcacACTGG CGCGGGCAGC A
//
