# Supplementary material for: A genetic platform for a biocementation bacterium
Source: bioRxiv preprint, doi:10.64898/2025.12.05.692644, version 1 (2025-12-06)
Supplement: Plasmid Sequences [file 692644_file03.zip › Sporosarcina Plasmid Vectors/Promoter library variant plasmids/pGLU_511_105.gb]

LOCUS       pGLU_511_105            7260 bp ds-DNA     circular     02-DEC-2025
DEFINITION  .
FEATURES             Location/Qualifiers
ORIGIN
        1 TGGTGAGTAA GGGTGAAGCC GTGATTAAAG AGTTCATGCG CTTCAAAGTG CATATGGAGG
       61 GCTCAATGAA CGGCCATGAA TTTGAAATTG AAGGTGAAGG AGAAGGCCGT CCGTATGAGG
      121 GCACCCAGAC CGCCAAACTG AAAGTCACAA AGGGTGGCCC GCTGCCGTTT TCGTGGGATA
      181 TTTTATCCCC TCAATTCATG TACGGCAGCC GGGCGTTTAT TAAACACCCG GCGGATATCC
      241 CGGATTACTA TAAGCAATCT TTTCCAGAAG GCTTTAAATG GGAGCGCGTG ATGAATTTTG
      301 AAGACGGAGG TGCTGTTACC GTGACCCAGG ACACGAGCTT AGAAGACGGT ACCTTGATCT
      361 ATAAGGTAAA GCTGCGTGGT ACCAATTTCC CGCCGGATGG GCCAGTTATG CAGAAAAAGA
      421 CTATGGGCTG GGAAGCATCG ACGGAGCGTC TTTACCCCGA AGACGGCGTC CTGAAAGGCG
      481 ATATTAAAAT GGCCCTGCGA CTGAAAGACG GCGGTCGCTA CCTTGCAGAT TTCAAAACAA
      541 CGTATAAAGC GAAAAAACCT GTGCAGATGC CCGGGGCGTA CAACGTTGAT CGCAAACTAG
      601 ATATCACTTC ACACAACGAA GATTACACGG TAGTCGAACA GTATGAACGT AGCGAGGGGC
      661 GCCATAGCAC CGGAGGCATG GATGAACTCT ATAAATAAGC TTCGCTCGTG CTCGCCGCGA
      721 CCTTCCTCTT CATGCACCTC TTCGGCATCG GGCTGCACAA CGCTACAGAG GAGCTTTTCC
      781 GCTGCATAAC CCTGCTTCGG GGTCATTATA GCGATTTTTT CGGTATATCC ATCCTTTTTC
      841 GCACGATATA CAGGATTTTG CCAAAGGGTT CGTGTAGACT TTCCTTGGTG TATCCAACGG
      901 CGTCAGCCGG GCAGGATAGG TGAAGTAGGC CCACCCGCGA GCGGGTGTTC CTTCTTCACT
      961 GTCCCTTATT CGCACCTGGC GGTGCTCAAC GGGAATCCTG CTCTGCGAGG CTGGCCGTAC
     1021 GCTAGGTATA CTTGAGACCA CCCCAGGATA CATAGATTAC CACAACTCCG AGCCCTTCCA
     1081 CCTAGCGTGC TAACCACGCA CGCTATTGTT GTATAGGCTA GGTGGAGGCT CAGTGATGAT
     1141 AAGTCTGCGA TGGTGGATGC ATGTGTCATG GTCATAGCTG TTTCCTGTGT GAAATTGTTA
     1201 TCCGCTCAGA GGGCACAATC CTATTCCGCG CTATCCGACA ATCTCCAAGA CATTAGGTGG
     1261 AGTTCAGTTC GGCGTATGGC ATATGTCGCT GGAAAGAACA TGTGAGCAAA AGGCCAGCAA
     1321 AAGGCCAGGA ACCGTAAAAA GGCCGCGTTG CTGGCGTTac agctgggcgc gccccatgtc
     1381 agccgttaag tgttcctgtg tcactcaaaa ttgctttgag aggctctaag ggcttctcag
     1441 tgcgttacat ccctggcttg ttgtccacaa ccgttaaacc ttaaaggctt taaaagcctt
     1501 atatattctt ttttttctta taaaacttaa aaccttagag gctatttaag ttgctgattt
     1561 atattaattt tattgttcaa acatgagagc ttagtacgtg aaacatgaga gcttagtacg
     1621 ttagccatga gagcttagta cgttagccat gagggtttag ttcgttaaac atgagagctt
     1681 agtacgttaa acatgagagc ttagtacgtg aaacatgaga gcttagtacg tactatcaac
     1741 aggttgaact gctgatcttc agatcggcgc gccggccggc cGAAGATCCT TTGATCTTTT
     1801 CTACGGGGTC TGACGCTCTA TTCAACAAAG CCGCCGTCCC GTCAAGTCAG CGTAAATGGG
     1861 TAGGGGGCTT CAAATCGTCC CCCCATACGA TATAAGTTGT TACTAGTGCT TGGATTCTCA
     1921 CCAATAAAAA ACGCCCGGCG GCAACCGAGC GTTCTGAACA AATCCAGATG GAGTTCTGAG
     1981 GTCATTACTG GATCTATCAA CAGGAGTCCA AGCGAGCTCG ATATCAAATT ACGCCCCGCC
     2041 CTGCCACTCA TCGCAGTACT GTTGTAATTC ATTAAGCATT CTGCCGACAT GGAAGCCATC
     2101 ACAAACGGCA TGATGAACCT GAATCGCCAG CGGCATCAGC ACCTTGTCGC CTTGCGTATA
     2161 ATATTTGCCC ATGGTGAAAA CGGGGGCGAA GAAGTTGTCC ATATTGGCCA CGTTTAAATC
     2221 AAAACTGGTG AAACTCACCC AGGGATTGGC TGAGACGAAA AACATATTCT CAATAAACCC
     2281 TTTAGGGAAA TAGGCCAGGT TTTCACCGTA ACACGCCACA TCTTGCGAAT ATATGTGTAG
     2341 AAACTGCCGG AAATCGTCGT GGTATTCACT CCAGAGCGAT GAAAACGTTT CAGTTTGCTC
     2401 ATGGAAAACG GTGTAACAAG GGTGAACACT ATCCCATATC ACCAGCTCAC CGTCTTTCAT
     2461 TGCCATACGA AATTCCGGAT GAGCATTCAT CAGGCGGGCA AGAATGTGAA TAAAGGCCGG
     2521 ATAAAACTTG TGCTTATTTT TCTTTACGGT CTTTAAAAAG GCCGTAATAT CCAGCTGAAC
     2581 GGTCTGGTTA TAGGTACATT GAGCAACTGA CTGAAATGCC TCAAAATGTT CTTTACGATG
     2641 CCATTGGGAT ATATCAACGG TGGTATATCC AGTGATTTTT TTCTCCATTT TAGCTTCCTT
     2701 AGCTCCTGAA AATCTCGATA ACTCAAAAAA TACGCCCGGT AGTGATCTTA TTTCATTATG
     2761 GTGAAAGTTG GAACCTCTTA CGTGCCGATC AACGTCTCAT TGATACCTGA AACAAAACCC
     2821 ATCGTACGGC CAAGGAAGTC TCCAATAACT GTGATCCACC ACAAGCGCCA GGGTTTTCCC
     2881 AGTCACGACG TTGTAAAACG ACGGCCAGTC ATGCATAATC CGCACGCATC TGGAATAAGG
     2941 AAGTGCCATT CCGCCTGACC TTAGCGTGCG AACAGCACGC TATTGTTGTA TCATTACTCG
     3001 CATCCATTCT CAGGCTGTCT CGTCTCGTCT CCGAGGTCTC AGGAGAATGA GTCAGGGTCA
     3061 CGCGTAGGAC GCGTCGAGTA GGGTTTCTTG TCGACTCCAT GTCAGTTCCG CAGCCACACG
     3121 CCGTGTGAAG CTGGGGAGGT TCATTTGATA TGCCTCCTAA ATTTTTATCT AAAGTGAATT
     3181 TAGGAGGCTT ACTTGTCTGC TTTCTTCATT AGAATCAATC CTTTTTTAAA AGTCAATCCC
     3241 GTTTGTTGAA CTACTCTTTA ATAAAATAAT TTTTCCGTTC CCAATTCCAC ATTGCAATAA
     3301 TAGAAAATCC ATCTTCATCG GCTTTTTCGT CATCATCTGT ATGAATCAAA TCGCCTTCTT
     3361 CTGTGTCATC AAGGTTTAAT TTTTTATGTA TTTCTTTTAA CAAACCACCA TAGGAGATTA
     3421 ACCTTTTACG GTGTAAACCT TCCTCCAAAT CAGACAAACG TTTCAAATTC TTTTCTTCAT
     3481 CATCGGTCAT AAAATCCGTA TCCTTTACAG GATATTTTGC AGTTTCGTCA ATTGCCGATT
     3541 GTATATCCGA TTTATATTTA TTTTTCGGTC GAATCATTTG AACTTTTACA TTTGGATCAT
     3601 AGTCTAATTT CATTGCCTTT TTCCAAAATT GAATCCATTG TTTTTGATTC ACGTAGTTTT
     3661 CTGTATTCTT AAAATAAGTT GGTTCCACAC ATACCAATAC ATGCATGTGC TGATTATAAG
     3721 AATTATCTTT ATTATTTATT GTCACTTCCG TTGCACGCAT AAAACCAACA AGATTTTTAT
     3781 TAATTTTTTT ATATTGCATC ATTCGGCGAA ATCCTTGAGC CATATCTGAC AAACTCTTAT
     3841 TTAATTCTTC GCCATCATAA ACATTTTTAA CTGTTAATGT GAGAAACAAC CAACGAACTG
     3901 TTGGCTTTTG TTTAATAACT TCAGCAACAA CCTTTTGTGA CTGAATGCCA TGTTTCATTG
     3961 CTCTCCTCCA GTTGCACATT GGACAAAGCC TGGATTTACA AAACCACACT CGATACAACT
     4021 TTCTTTCGCC TGTTTCACGA TTTTGTTTAT ACTCTAATAT TTCAGCACAA TCTTTTACTC
     4081 TTTCAGCCTT TTTAAATTCA AGAATATGCA GAAGTTCAAA GTAATCAACA TTAGCGATTT
     4141 TCTTTTCTCT CCATGGCCTC ACTTTTCCAC TTTTTGTCTT GTCCACTAAA ACCCTTGATT
     4201 TTTCATCTGA ATAAATGCTA CTATTAGGAC ACATAATATT AAAAGAAACC CCCATCTATT
     4261 TAGTTATTTG TTTGGTCACT TATAACTTTA ACAGATGGGG TTTTTCTGTG CAACCAATTT
     4321 TAAGGGTTTT CAATACTTTA AAACACATAC ATACCAACAC TTCAACGCAC CTTTCAGCAA
     4381 CTAAAATAAA AATGACGTTA TTTCTATATG TATCAAGAAT AGAAAGAACT CGTTTTTCGC
     4441 TACGCTCAAA ACGCAAAAAA AGCACTCATT CGAGTGCTTT TTCTTATCGC TCCAAATCAT
     4501 GCGATTTTTT CCTCTTTGCT TTTCTTTGCT CACGAAGTTC TCGATCACGC TGCAAAACAT
     4561 CTTGAAGCGA AAAAGTATTC TTCTTTTCTT CCGATCGCTC ATGCTGACGC ACGAAAAGCC
     4621 CTCTAGGCGC ATAGGAACAA CTCCTAAATG CATGTGAGGG GTTTTCTCGT CCATGTGAAC
     4681 AGTCGCATAC GCAATATTTT GTTTCCCATA CTGCATTAAT GAATCGGCCA ACGCGCGGGG
     4741 AGAGGCGGTT TGCGTATTGG GCGCTCTTGC GCTTCCTCGC TCACTGACTC GCTGCGCTCG
     4801 GTCGTTCGGC TGCGGCGAGC GGTATCAGCT CACTCAAAGG CGGTAATACG GTTATCCACA
     4861 GAATCAGGGG CGCTAGCAAG GAGGATCCTT TAACTCTGGC AACCCTCAAA ATTGAATGAG
     4921 ACATGCTACA CCTCCGGATA ATAAATATAT ATAAACGTAT ATAGATTTCA TAAAGTCTAA
     4981 CACACTAGAC TTATTTACTT CGTAATTAAG TCGTTAAACC GTGTGCTCTA CGACCAAAAC
     5041 TATAAAACCT TTAAGAACTT TCTTTTTTTA CAAGAAAAAA GAAATTAGAT AAATCTCTCA
     5101 TATCTTTTAT TCAATAATCG CATCCGATTG CAGTATAAAT TTAACGATCA CTCATCATGT
     5161 TCATATTTAT CAGAGGTCGT GCTATAATTA TACTAATTTT ATAAGGAGGA AAAAATATGG
     5221 GCATTTTTAG TATTTTTGTA ATCAGCACAG TTCATTATCA ACCAAACAAA AAATAAGTGG
     5281 TTATAATGAA TCGTTAATAA GCAAAATTCA TATAACCAAA TTAAAGAGGG TTATAAATGA
     5341 ACGAGAAAAA TATAAAACAC AGTCAAAACT TTATTACTTC AAAACATAAT ATAGATAAAA
     5401 TAATGACAAA TATAAGATTA AATGAACATG ATAATATCTT TGAAATCGGC TCAGGAAAAG
     5461 GCCATTTTAC CCTTGAATTA GTAAAGAGGT GTAATTTCGT AACTGCCATT GAAATAGACC
     5521 ATAAATTATG CAAAACTACA GAAAATAAAC TTGTTGATCA CGATAATTTC CAAGTTTTAA
     5581 ACAAGGATAT ATTGCAGTTT AAATTTCCTA AAAACCAATC CTATAAAATA TATGGTAATA
     5641 TACCTTATAA CATAAGTACG GATATAATAC GCAAAATTGT TTTTGATAGT ATAGCTAATG
     5701 AGATTTATTT AATCGTGGAA TACGGGTTTG CTAAAAGATT ATTAAATACA AAACGCTCAT
     5761 TGGCATTACT TTTAATGGCA GAAGTTGATA TTTCTATATT AAGTATGGTT CCAAGAGAAT
     5821 ATTTTCATCC TAAACCTAAA GTGAATAGCT CACTTATCAG ATTAAGTAGA AAAAAATCAA
     5881 GAATATCACA CAAAGATAAA CAAAAGTATA ATTATTTCGT TATGAAATGG GTTAACAAAG
     5941 AATACAAGAA AATATTTACA AAAAATCAAT TTAACAATTC CTTAAAACAT GCAGGAATTG
     6001 ACGATTTAAA CAATATTAGC TTTGAACAAT TCTTATCTCT TTTCAATAGC TATAAATTAT
     6061 TTAATAAGTA AGCTTGTTAA GGGATGCATA AACTGCATCC CTTAACTTGT TTTTCGTGTG
     6121 CCTATTTTTT GTGAATCGAT TATGTCTTTT GCGCAGTCGG CCGCTATACC CTCGTCTCAA
     6181 CCAAAGCAAT CAACCCATCA ACCACCTGGT CGTTGGGATT GTCCTGACCG AAGCGGGACA
     6241 GGTCCACGAG CAGGCAATGC TTGTTGGGCA TGGTGAGGTG GATGTCTTTC ACTTCCGGCA
     6301 CGCAGCCGAG GACTTTTTGC GCCATATCGT AAAGTGTGTG CTGAACGGAT TCGCTTTCGT
     6361 GTTCAGCGAA AGAGGCGAGA AGGAGATTCC ttaagaccca ctttcacatt taagttgttt
     6421 ttctaatccg catatgatca attcaaggcc gaataagaag gctggctctg caccttggtg
     6481 atcaaataat tcgatagctt gtcgtaataa tggcggcata ctatcagtag taggtgtttc
     6541 cctttcttct ttagcgactt gatgctcttg atcttccaat acgcaaccta aagtaaaatg
     6601 ccccacagcg ctgagtgcat ataatgcatt ctctagtgaa aaaccttgtt ggcataaaaa
     6661 ggctaattga ttttcgagag tttcatactg tttttctgta ggccgtgtac ctaaatgtac
     6721 ttttgctcca tcgcgatgac ttagtaaagc acatctaaaa cttttagcgt tattacgtaa
     6781 aaaatcttgc cagctttccc cttctaaagg gcaaaagtga gtatggtgcc tatctaacat
     6841 ctcaatggct aaggcgtcga gcaaagcccg cttatttttt acatgccaat acaatgtagg
     6901 ctgctctaca cctagcttct gggcgagttt acgggttgtt aaaccttcga ttccgacctc
     6961 attaagcagc tctaatgcgc tgttaatcac tttactttta tctaatctag acatcatGCA
     7021 AGATGAGTTT TTTTGTTGGA AGCTTATATA AGGATTTTCA CTATAAGTCA TAAGTAAAAT
     7081 GCTTAAATTT AGAAACCAAT CTCACTGTAA ATAAGTCGAT AGGCACATTT TAAAGATAAT
     7141 CATAAATATT TTTAGGTTTT AGGTGGAGGA ATGTGGGGGG ATGTGGTACA TTTATTTTAC
     7201 ATAGTGGGGT GAAGAGTATG ggttctcacc accaccacca tcacAGCACA ACTTCTACGA
//
