# Supplementary material for: A genetic platform for a biocementation bacterium
Source: bioRxiv preprint, doi:10.64898/2025.12.05.692644, version 1 (2025-12-06)
Supplement: Plasmid Sequences [file 692644_file03.zip › Sporosarcina Plasmid Vectors/Promoter library variant plasmids/pGLU_511_104.gb]

LOCUS       pGLU_511_104            7227 bp ds-DNA     circular     02-DEC-2025
DEFINITION  .
FEATURES             Location/Qualifiers
ORIGIN
        1 TGGTGAGTAA GGGTGAAGCC GTGATTAAAG AGTTCATGCG CTTCAAAGTG CATATGGAGG
       61 GCTCAATGAA CGGCCATGAA TTTGAAATTG AAGGTGAAGG AGAAGGCCGT CCGTATGAGG
      121 GCACCCAGAC CGCCAAACTG AAAGTCACAA AGGGTGGCCC GCTGCCGTTT TCGTGGGATA
      181 TTTTATCCCC TCAATTCATG TACGGCAGCC GGGCGTTTAT TAAACACCCG GCGGATATCC
      241 CGGATTACTA TAAGCAATCT TTTCCAGAAG GCTTTAAATG GGAGCGCGTG ATGAATTTTG
      301 AAGACGGAGG TGCTGTTACC GTGACCCAGG ACACGAGCTT AGAAGACGGT ACCTTGATCT
      361 ATAAGGTAAA GCTGCGTGGT ACCAATTTCC CGCCGGATGG GCCAGTTATG CAGAAAAAGA
      421 CTATGGGCTG GGAAGCATCG ACGGAGCGTC TTTACCCCGA AGACGGCGTC CTGAAAGGCG
      481 ATATTAAAAT GGCCCTGCGA CTGAAAGACG GCGGTCGCTA CCTTGCAGAT TTCAAAACAA
      541 CGTATAAAGC GAAAAAACCT GTGCAGATGC CCGGGGCGTA CAACGTTGAT CGCAAACTAG
      601 ATATCACTTC ACACAACGAA GATTACACGG TAGTCGAACA GTATGAACGT AGCGAGGGGC
      661 GCCATAGCAC CGGAGGCATG GATGAACTCT ATAAATAAGC TTCGCTCGTG CTCGCCGCGA
      721 CCTTCCTCTT CATGCACCTC TTCGGCATCG GGCTGCACAA CGCTACAGAG GAGCTTTTCC
      781 GCTGCATAAC CCTGCTTCGG GGTCATTATA GCGATTTTTT CGGTATATCC ATCCTTTTTC
      841 GCACGATATA CAGGATTTTG CCAAAGGGTT CGTGTAGACT TTCCTTGGTG TATCCAACGG
      901 CGTCAGCCGG GCAGGATAGG TGAAGTAGGC CCACCCGCGA GCGGGTGTTC CTTCTTCACT
      961 GTCCCTTATT CGCACCTGGC GGTGCTCAAC GGGAATCCTG CTCTGCGAGG CTGGCCGTAC
     1021 GCTAGGTATA CTTGAGACCA CCCCAGGATA CATAGATTAC CACAACTCCG AGCCCTTCCA
     1081 CCTAGCGTGC TAACCACGCA CGCTATTGTT GTATAGGCTA GGTGGAGGCT CAGTGATGAT
     1141 AAGTCTGCGA TGGTGGATGC ATGTGTCATG GTCATAGCTG TTTCCTGTGT GAAATTGTTA
     1201 TCCGCTCAGA GGGCACAATC CTATTCCGCG CTATCCGACA ATCTCCAAGA CATTAGGTGG
     1261 AGTTCAGTTC GGCGTATGGC ATATGTCGCT GGAAAGAACA TGTGAGCAAA AGGCCAGCAA
     1321 AAGGCCAGGA ACCGTAAAAA GGCCGCGTTG CTGGCGTTac agctgggcgc gccccatgtc
     1381 agccgttaag tgttcctgtg tcactcaaaa ttgctttgag aggctctaag ggcttctcag
     1441 tgcgttacat ccctggcttg ttgtccacaa ccgttaaacc ttaaaggctt taaaagcctt
     1501 atatattctt ttttttctta taaaacttaa aaccttagag gctatttaag ttgctgattt
     1561 atattaattt tattgttcaa acatgagagc ttagtacgtg aaacatgaga gcttagtacg
     1621 ttagccatga gagcttagta cgttagccat gagggtttag ttcgttaaac atgagagctt
     1681 agtacgttaa acatgagagc ttagtacgtg aaacatgaga gcttagtacg tactatcaac
     1741 aggttgaact gctgatcttc agatcggcgc gccggccggc cGAAGATCCT TTGATCTTTT
     1801 CTACGGGGTC TGACGCTCTA TTCAACAAAG CCGCCGTCCC GTCAAGTCAG CGTAAATGGG
     1861 TAGGGGGCTT CAAATCGTCC CCCCATACGA TATAAGTTGT TACTAGTGCT TGGATTCTCA
     1921 CCAATAAAAA ACGCCCGGCG GCAACCGAGC GTTCTGAACA AATCCAGATG GAGTTCTGAG
     1981 GTCATTACTG GATCTATCAA CAGGAGTCCA AGCGAGCTCG ATATCAAATT ACGCCCCGCC
     2041 CTGCCACTCA TCGCAGTACT GTTGTAATTC ATTAAGCATT CTGCCGACAT GGAAGCCATC
     2101 ACAAACGGCA TGATGAACCT GAATCGCCAG CGGCATCAGC ACCTTGTCGC CTTGCGTATA
     2161 ATATTTGCCC ATGGTGAAAA CGGGGGCGAA GAAGTTGTCC ATATTGGCCA CGTTTAAATC
     2221 AAAACTGGTG AAACTCACCC AGGGATTGGC TGAGACGAAA AACATATTCT CAATAAACCC
     2281 TTTAGGGAAA TAGGCCAGGT TTTCACCGTA ACACGCCACA TCTTGCGAAT ATATGTGTAG
     2341 AAACTGCCGG AAATCGTCGT GGTATTCACT CCAGAGCGAT GAAAACGTTT CAGTTTGCTC
     2401 ATGGAAAACG GTGTAACAAG GGTGAACACT ATCCCATATC ACCAGCTCAC CGTCTTTCAT
     2461 TGCCATACGA AATTCCGGAT GAGCATTCAT CAGGCGGGCA AGAATGTGAA TAAAGGCCGG
     2521 ATAAAACTTG TGCTTATTTT TCTTTACGGT CTTTAAAAAG GCCGTAATAT CCAGCTGAAC
     2581 GGTCTGGTTA TAGGTACATT GAGCAACTGA CTGAAATGCC TCAAAATGTT CTTTACGATG
     2641 CCATTGGGAT ATATCAACGG TGGTATATCC AGTGATTTTT TTCTCCATTT TAGCTTCCTT
     2701 AGCTCCTGAA AATCTCGATA ACTCAAAAAA TACGCCCGGT AGTGATCTTA TTTCATTATG
     2761 GTGAAAGTTG GAACCTCTTA CGTGCCGATC AACGTCTCAT TGATACCTGA AACAAAACCC
     2821 ATCGTACGGC CAAGGAAGTC TCCAATAACT GTGATCCACC ACAAGCGCCA GGGTTTTCCC
     2881 AGTCACGACG TTGTAAAACG ACGGCCAGTC ATGCATAATC CGCACGCATC TGGAATAAGG
     2941 AAGTGCCATT CCGCCTGACC TTAGCGTGCG AACAGCACGC TATTGTTGTA TCATTACTCG
     3001 CATCCATTCT CAGGCTGTCT CGTCTCGTCT CCGAGGTCTC AGGAGAATGA GTCAGGGTCA
     3061 CGCGTAGGAC GCGTCGAGTA GGGTTTCTTG TCGACTCCAT GTCAGTTCCG CAGCCACACG
     3121 CCGTGTGAAG CTGGGGAGGT TCATTTGATA TGCCTCCTAA ATTTTTATCT AAAGTGAATT
     3181 TAGGAGGCTT ACTTGTCTGC TTTCTTCATT AGAATCAATC CTTTTTTAAA AGTCAATCCC
     3241 GTTTGTTGAA CTACTCTTTA ATAAAATAAT TTTTCCGTTC CCAATTCCAC ATTGCAATAA
     3301 TAGAAAATCC ATCTTCATCG GCTTTTTCGT CATCATCTGT ATGAATCAAA TCGCCTTCTT
     3361 CTGTGTCATC AAGGTTTAAT TTTTTATGTA TTTCTTTTAA CAAACCACCA TAGGAGATTA
     3421 ACCTTTTACG GTGTAAACCT TCCTCCAAAT CAGACAAACG TTTCAAATTC TTTTCTTCAT
     3481 CATCGGTCAT AAAATCCGTA TCCTTTACAG GATATTTTGC AGTTTCGTCA ATTGCCGATT
     3541 GTATATCCGA TTTATATTTA TTTTTCGGTC GAATCATTTG AACTTTTACA TTTGGATCAT
     3601 AGTCTAATTT CATTGCCTTT TTCCAAAATT GAATCCATTG TTTTTGATTC ACGTAGTTTT
     3661 CTGTATTCTT AAAATAAGTT GGTTCCACAC ATACCAATAC ATGCATGTGC TGATTATAAG
     3721 AATTATCTTT ATTATTTATT GTCACTTCCG TTGCACGCAT AAAACCAACA AGATTTTTAT
     3781 TAATTTTTTT ATATTGCATC ATTCGGCGAA ATCCTTGAGC CATATCTGAC AAACTCTTAT
     3841 TTAATTCTTC GCCATCATAA ACATTTTTAA CTGTTAATGT GAGAAACAAC CAACGAACTG
     3901 TTGGCTTTTG TTTAATAACT TCAGCAACAA CCTTTTGTGA CTGAATGCCA TGTTTCATTG
     3961 CTCTCCTCCA GTTGCACATT GGACAAAGCC TGGATTTACA AAACCACACT CGATACAACT
     4021 TTCTTTCGCC TGTTTCACGA TTTTGTTTAT ACTCTAATAT TTCAGCACAA TCTTTTACTC
     4081 TTTCAGCCTT TTTAAATTCA AGAATATGCA GAAGTTCAAA GTAATCAACA TTAGCGATTT
     4141 TCTTTTCTCT CCATGGCCTC ACTTTTCCAC TTTTTGTCTT GTCCACTAAA ACCCTTGATT
     4201 TTTCATCTGA ATAAATGCTA CTATTAGGAC ACATAATATT AAAAGAAACC CCCATCTATT
     4261 TAGTTATTTG TTTGGTCACT TATAACTTTA ACAGATGGGG TTTTTCTGTG CAACCAATTT
     4321 TAAGGGTTTT CAATACTTTA AAACACATAC ATACCAACAC TTCAACGCAC CTTTCAGCAA
     4381 CTAAAATAAA AATGACGTTA TTTCTATATG TATCAAGAAT AGAAAGAACT CGTTTTTCGC
     4441 TACGCTCAAA ACGCAAAAAA AGCACTCATT CGAGTGCTTT TTCTTATCGC TCCAAATCAT
     4501 GCGATTTTTT CCTCTTTGCT TTTCTTTGCT CACGAAGTTC TCGATCACGC TGCAAAACAT
     4561 CTTGAAGCGA AAAAGTATTC TTCTTTTCTT CCGATCGCTC ATGCTGACGC ACGAAAAGCC
     4621 CTCTAGGCGC ATAGGAACAA CTCCTAAATG CATGTGAGGG GTTTTCTCGT CCATGTGAAC
     4681 AGTCGCATAC GCAATATTTT GTTTCCCATA CTGCATTAAT GAATCGGCCA ACGCGCGGGG
     4741 AGAGGCGGTT TGCGTATTGG GCGCTCTTGC GCTTCCTCGC TCACTGACTC GCTGCGCTCG
     4801 GTCGTTCGGC TGCGGCGAGC GGTATCAGCT CACTCAAAGG CGGTAATACG GTTATCCACA
     4861 GAATCAGGGG CGCTAGCAAG GAGGATCCTT TAACTCTGGC AACCCTCAAA ATTGAATGAG
     4921 ACATGCTACA CCTCCGGATA ATAAATATAT ATAAACGTAT ATAGATTTCA TAAAGTCTAA
     4981 CACACTAGAC TTATTTACTT CGTAATTAAG TCGTTAAACC GTGTGCTCTA CGACCAAAAC
     5041 TATAAAACCT TTAAGAACTT TCTTTTTTTA CAAGAAAAAA GAAATTAGAT AAATCTCTCA
     5101 TATCTTTTAT TCAATAATCG CATCCGATTG CAGTATAAAT TTAACGATCA CTCATCATGT
     5161 TCATATTTAT CAGAGGTCGT GCTATAATTA TACTAATTTT ATAAGGAGGA AAAAATATGG
     5221 GCATTTTTAG TATTTTTGTA ATCAGCACAG TTCATTATCA ACCAAACAAA AAATAAGTGG
     5281 TTATAATGAA TCGTTAATAA GCAAAATTCA TATAACCAAA TTAAAGAGGG TTATAAATGA
     5341 ACGAGAAAAA TATAAAACAC AGTCAAAACT TTATTACTTC AAAACATAAT ATAGATAAAA
     5401 TAATGACAAA TATAAGATTA AATGAACATG ATAATATCTT TGAAATCGGC TCAGGAAAAG
     5461 GCCATTTTAC CCTTGAATTA GTAAAGAGGT GTAATTTCGT AACTGCCATT GAAATAGACC
     5521 ATAAATTATG CAAAACTACA GAAAATAAAC TTGTTGATCA CGATAATTTC CAAGTTTTAA
     5581 ACAAGGATAT ATTGCAGTTT AAATTTCCTA AAAACCAATC CTATAAAATA TATGGTAATA
     5641 TACCTTATAA CATAAGTACG GATATAATAC GCAAAATTGT TTTTGATAGT ATAGCTAATG
     5701 AGATTTATTT AATCGTGGAA TACGGGTTTG CTAAAAGATT ATTAAATACA AAACGCTCAT
     5761 TGGCATTACT TTTAATGGCA GAAGTTGATA TTTCTATATT AAGTATGGTT CCAAGAGAAT
     5821 ATTTTCATCC TAAACCTAAA GTGAATAGCT CACTTATCAG ATTAAGTAGA AAAAAATCAA
     5881 GAATATCACA CAAAGATAAA CAAAAGTATA ATTATTTCGT TATGAAATGG GTTAACAAAG
     5941 AATACAAGAA AATATTTACA AAAAATCAAT TTAACAATTC CTTAAAACAT GCAGGAATTG
     6001 ACGATTTAAA CAATATTAGC TTTGAACAAT TCTTATCTCT TTTCAATAGC TATAAATTAT
     6061 TTAATAAGTA AGCTTGTTAA GGGATGCATA AACTGCATCC CTTAACTTGT TTTTCGTGTG
     6121 CCTATTTTTT GTGAATCGAT TATGTCTTTT GCGCAGTCGG CCGCTATACC CTCGTCTCAA
     6181 CCAAAGCAAT CAACCCATCA ACCACCTGGT CGTTGGGATT GTCCTGACCG AAGCGGGACA
     6241 GGTCCACGAG CAGGCAATGC TTGTTGGGCA TGGTGAGGTG GATGTCTTTC ACTTCCGGCA
     6301 CGCAGCCGAG GACTTTTTGC GCCATATCGT AAAGTGTGTG CTGAACGGAT TCGCTTTCGT
     6361 GTTCAGCGAA AGAGGCGAGA AGGAGATTCC ttaagaccca ctttcacatt taagttgttt
     6421 ttctaatccg catatgatca attcaaggcc gaataagaag gctggctctg caccttggtg
     6481 atcaaataat tcgatagctt gtcgtaataa tggcggcata ctatcagtag taggtgtttc
     6541 cctttcttct ttagcgactt gatgctcttg atcttccaat acgcaaccta aagtaaaatg
     6601 ccccacagcg ctgagtgcat ataatgcatt ctctagtgaa aaaccttgtt ggcataaaaa
     6661 ggctaattga ttttcgagag tttcatactg tttttctgta ggccgtgtac ctaaatgtac
     6721 ttttgctcca tcgcgatgac ttagtaaagc acatctaaaa cttttagcgt tattacgtaa
     6781 aaaatcttgc cagctttccc cttctaaagg gcaaaagtga gtatggtgcc tatctaacat
     6841 ctcaatggct aaggcgtcga gcaaagcccg cttatttttt acatgccaat acaatgtagg
     6901 ctgctctaca cctagcttct gggcgagttt acgggttgtt aaaccttcga ttccgacctc
     6961 attaagcagc tctaatgcgc tgttaatcac tttactttta tctaatctag acatcatAGG
     7021 TTACGCTACA TAGGAGCTTG TCTGTTGAGT CTTGGTAAGA GATTCGGGGA CAAGTTCCTT
     7081 TTATTTTTCG CGAAAATAAG TGAGTACATG AACTGTACTG AGAAGGGCGA ATATGCTACT
     7141 ATTTTTGAAG GAACATGTTT TGTTGATTGA GGAGGATTTG AAGAATGggt tctcaccacc
     7201 accaccatca cACTTCTGCG GCGGCTA
//
