# Supplementary material for: A genetic platform for a biocementation bacterium
Source: bioRxiv preprint, doi:10.64898/2025.12.05.692644, version 1 (2025-12-06)
Supplement: Plasmid Sequences [file 692644_file03.zip › Sporosarcina Plasmid Vectors/Promoter library variant plasmids/pGLU_511_1.gb]

LOCUS       pGLU_511_1              7260 bp ds-DNA     circular     02-DEC-2025
DEFINITION  .
FEATURES             Location/Qualifiers
     prokaryote t... 703..760
                     /label="TAmarelleT7"
                     /ApEinfo_revcolor="#f58a5e"
                     /ApEinfo_fwdcolor="#f58a5e"
     miscellaneous   774..1019
                     /label="oriT"
                     /ApEinfo_revcolor="#84b0dc"
                     /ApEinfo_fwdcolor="#84b0dc"
     miscellaneous   1043..1082
                     /label="UNSX"
                     /ApEinfo_revcolor="#9eafd2"
                     /ApEinfo_fwdcolor="#9eafd2"
     prokaryote p... 1083..1114
                     /label="L2U8H11"
                     /ApEinfo_revcolor="#75c6a9"
                     /ApEinfo_fwdcolor="#75c6a9"
     primer_bind     complement(1167..1187)
                     /label="M13-rev"
                     /ApEinfo_revcolor="#85dae9"
                     /ApEinfo_fwdcolor="#85dae9"
     primer_bind     complement(1171..1187)
                     /label="M13 rev"
                     /ApEinfo_revcolor="#c7b0e3"
                     /ApEinfo_fwdcolor="#c7b0e3"
     ori             1377..1765
                     /label="R6K ORI"
                     /ApEinfo_revcolor="#85dae9"
                     /ApEinfo_fwdcolor="#85dae9"
     terminator      1914..2008
                     /label="lambda t0 terminator"
                     /ApEinfo_revcolor="#faac61"
                     /ApEinfo_fwdcolor="#faac61"
     CDS             complement(2029..2688)
                     /label="cat"
                     /ApEinfo_revcolor="#ffef86"
                     /ApEinfo_fwdcolor="#ffef86"
     promoter        complement(2689..2791)
                     /label="Pcat"
                     /ApEinfo_revcolor="#9eafd2"
                     /ApEinfo_fwdcolor="#9eafd2"
     primer_bind     2892..2909
                     /label="M13-fwd"
                     /ApEinfo_revcolor="#85dae9"
                     /ApEinfo_fwdcolor="#85dae9"
     primer_bind     2893..2909
                     /label="M13 fwd"
                     /ApEinfo_revcolor="#d59687"
                     /ApEinfo_fwdcolor="#d59687"
     prokaryote t... 2962..2991
                     /label="L2U5H11"
                     /ApEinfo_revcolor="#f8d3a9"
                     /ApEinfo_fwdcolor="#f8d3a9"
     spacer          2992..3031
                     /label="UNS_1"
                     /ApEinfo_revcolor="#c6c9d1"
                     /ApEinfo_fwdcolor="#c6c9d1"
     miscellaneous   2992..3031
                     /label="UNS1"
                     /ApEinfo_revcolor="#9eafd2"
                     /ApEinfo_fwdcolor="#9eafd2"
     Primer site     3055..3084
                     /label="F-skpp-asm-15-mer-2x"
                     /ApEinfo_revcolor="#f58a5e"
                     /ApEinfo_fwdcolor="#f58a5e"
     misc_feature    3055..3084
                     /label="F primer binding"
                     /ApEinfo_revcolor="#d6b295"
                     /ApEinfo_fwdcolor="#d6b295"
     ORI barcode     3055..3134
                     /label="ORI_BC_30"
                     /ApEinfo_revcolor="#faac61"
                     /ApEinfo_fwdcolor="#faac61"
     Barcode         3085..3104
                     /label="BC.0030"
                     /ApEinfo_revcolor="#c6c9d1"
                     /ApEinfo_fwdcolor="#c6c9d1"
     Primer site     3105..3134
                     /label="R-skpp-asm-15-mer-2x"
                     /ApEinfo_revcolor="#f58a5e"
                     /ApEinfo_fwdcolor="#f58a5e"
     misc_feature    complement(3105..3134)
                     /label="R primer binding"
                     /ApEinfo_revcolor="#d6b295"
                     /ApEinfo_fwdcolor="#d6b295"
     ORI             3139..4870
                     /label="pTHT15 ORI"
                     /ApEinfo_revcolor="#f58a5e"
                     /ApEinfo_fwdcolor="#f58a5e"
     prokaryote p... 4884..5335
                     /label="PermC"
                     /ApEinfo_revcolor="#faac61"
                     /ApEinfo_fwdcolor="#faac61"
     RBS             5204..5214
                     /label="bsRBS"
                     /ApEinfo_revcolor="#b7e6d7"
                     /ApEinfo_fwdcolor="#b7e6d7"
     CDS             5337..6071
                     /label="ermC"
                     /ApEinfo_revcolor="#ffef86"
                     /ApEinfo_fwdcolor="#ffef86"
     prokaryote t... 6076..6161
                     /label="TermC"
                     /ApEinfo_revcolor="#f8d3a9"
                     /ApEinfo_fwdcolor="#f8d3a9"
     misc_feature    6170..6209
                     /label="UNS_8"
                     /ApEinfo_revcolor="#c6c9d1"
                     /ApEinfo_fwdcolor="#c6c9d1"
     prokaryote t... complement(6210..6390)
                     /label="TAmarelleT9"
                     /ApEinfo_revcolor="#f58a5e"
                     /ApEinfo_fwdcolor="#f58a5e"
     misc_feature    complement(6394..7017)
                     /label="tetR"
                     /ApEinfo_revcolor="#f58a5e"
                     /ApEinfo_fwdcolor="#f58a5e"
     prokaryote p... 7018..7117
                     /label="P0-2"
                     /ApEinfo_revcolor="#f58a5e"
                     /ApEinfo_fwdcolor="#f58a5e"
     prokaryote p... 7118..7217
                     /label="P0-1"
                     /ApEinfo_revcolor="#f58a5e"
                     /ApEinfo_fwdcolor="#f58a5e"
     NGS barcode     7245..7259
                     /label="Barcode 1"
                     /ApEinfo_revcolor="#faac61"
                     /ApEinfo_fwdcolor="#faac61"
     CDS             7260..698
                     /label="mScarlet-I"
                     /ApEinfo_revcolor="#ffef86"
                     /ApEinfo_fwdcolor="#ffef86"
ORIGIN
        1 TGGTGAGTAA GGGTGAAGCC GTGATTAAAG AGTTCATGCG CTTCAAAGTG CATATGGAGG
       61 GCTCAATGAA CGGCCATGAA TTTGAAATTG AAGGTGAAGG AGAAGGCCGT CCGTATGAGG
      121 GCACCCAGAC CGCCAAACTG AAAGTCACAA AGGGTGGCCC GCTGCCGTTT TCGTGGGATA
      181 TTTTATCCCC TCAATTCATG TACGGCAGCC GGGCGTTTAT TAAACACCCG GCGGATATCC
      241 CGGATTACTA TAAGCAATCT TTTCCAGAAG GCTTTAAATG GGAGCGCGTG ATGAATTTTG
      301 AAGACGGAGG TGCTGTTACC GTGACCCAGG ACACGAGCTT AGAAGACGGT ACCTTGATCT
      361 ATAAGGTAAA GCTGCGTGGT ACCAATTTCC CGCCGGATGG GCCAGTTATG CAGAAAAAGA
      421 CTATGGGCTG GGAAGCATCG ACGGAGCGTC TTTACCCCGA AGACGGCGTC CTGAAAGGCG
      481 ATATTAAAAT GGCCCTGCGA CTGAAAGACG GCGGTCGCTA CCTTGCAGAT TTCAAAACAA
      541 CGTATAAAGC GAAAAAACCT GTGCAGATGC CCGGGGCGTA CAACGTTGAT CGCAAACTAG
      601 ATATCACTTC ACACAACGAA GATTACACGG TAGTCGAACA GTATGAACGT AGCGAGGGGC
      661 GCCATAGCAC CGGAGGCATG GATGAACTCT ATAAATAAGC TTCGCTCGTG CTCGCCGCGA
      721 CCTTCCTCTT CATGCACCTC TTCGGCATCG GGCTGCACAA CGCTACAGAG GAGCTTTTCC
      781 GCTGCATAAC CCTGCTTCGG GGTCATTATA GCGATTTTTT CGGTATATCC ATCCTTTTTC
      841 GCACGATATA CAGGATTTTG CCAAAGGGTT CGTGTAGACT TTCCTTGGTG TATCCAACGG
      901 CGTCAGCCGG GCAGGATAGG TGAAGTAGGC CCACCCGCGA GCGGGTGTTC CTTCTTCACT
      961 GTCCCTTATT CGCACCTGGC GGTGCTCAAC GGGAATCCTG CTCTGCGAGG CTGGCCGTAC
     1021 GCTAGGTATA CTTGAGACCA CCCCAGGATA CATAGATTAC CACAACTCCG AGCCCTTCCA
     1081 CCTAGCGTGC TAACCACGCA CGCTATTGTT GTATAGGCTA GGTGGAGGCT CAGTGATGAT
     1141 AAGTCTGCGA TGGTGGATGC ATGTGTCATG GTCATAGCTG TTTCCTGTGT GAAATTGTTA
     1201 TCCGCTCAGA GGGCACAATC CTATTCCGCG CTATCCGACA ATCTCCAAGA CATTAGGTGG
     1261 AGTTCAGTTC GGCGTATGGC ATATGTCGCT GGAAAGAACA TGTGAGCAAA AGGCCAGCAA
     1321 AAGGCCAGGA ACCGTAAAAA GGCCGCGTTG CTGGCGTTac agctgggcgc gccccatgtc
     1381 agccgttaag tgttcctgtg tcactcaaaa ttgctttgag aggctctaag ggcttctcag
     1441 tgcgttacat ccctggcttg ttgtccacaa ccgttaaacc ttaaaggctt taaaagcctt
     1501 atatattctt ttttttctta taaaacttaa aaccttagag gctatttaag ttgctgattt
     1561 atattaattt tattgttcaa acatgagagc ttagtacgtg aaacatgaga gcttagtacg
     1621 ttagccatga gagcttagta cgttagccat gagggtttag ttcgttaaac atgagagctt
     1681 agtacgttaa acatgagagc ttagtacgtg aaacatgaga gcttagtacg tactatcaac
     1741 aggttgaact gctgatcttc agatcggcgc gccggccggc cGAAGATCCT TTGATCTTTT
     1801 CTACGGGGTC TGACGCTCTA TTCAACAAAG CCGCCGTCCC GTCAAGTCAG CGTAAATGGG
     1861 TAGGGGGCTT CAAATCGTCC CCCCATACGA TATAAGTTGT TACTAGTGCT TGGATTCTCA
     1921 CCAATAAAAA ACGCCCGGCG GCAACCGAGC GTTCTGAACA AATCCAGATG GAGTTCTGAG
     1981 GTCATTACTG GATCTATCAA CAGGAGTCCA AGCGAGCTCG ATATCAAATT ACGCCCCGCC
     2041 CTGCCACTCA TCGCAGTACT GTTGTAATTC ATTAAGCATT CTGCCGACAT GGAAGCCATC
     2101 ACAAACGGCA TGATGAACCT GAATCGCCAG CGGCATCAGC ACCTTGTCGC CTTGCGTATA
     2161 ATATTTGCCC ATGGTGAAAA CGGGGGCGAA GAAGTTGTCC ATATTGGCCA CGTTTAAATC
     2221 AAAACTGGTG AAACTCACCC AGGGATTGGC TGAGACGAAA AACATATTCT CAATAAACCC
     2281 TTTAGGGAAA TAGGCCAGGT TTTCACCGTA ACACGCCACA TCTTGCGAAT ATATGTGTAG
     2341 AAACTGCCGG AAATCGTCGT GGTATTCACT CCAGAGCGAT GAAAACGTTT CAGTTTGCTC
     2401 ATGGAAAACG GTGTAACAAG GGTGAACACT ATCCCATATC ACCAGCTCAC CGTCTTTCAT
     2461 TGCCATACGA AATTCCGGAT GAGCATTCAT CAGGCGGGCA AGAATGTGAA TAAAGGCCGG
     2521 ATAAAACTTG TGCTTATTTT TCTTTACGGT CTTTAAAAAG GCCGTAATAT CCAGCTGAAC
     2581 GGTCTGGTTA TAGGTACATT GAGCAACTGA CTGAAATGCC TCAAAATGTT CTTTACGATG
     2641 CCATTGGGAT ATATCAACGG TGGTATATCC AGTGATTTTT TTCTCCATTT TAGCTTCCTT
     2701 AGCTCCTGAA AATCTCGATA ACTCAAAAAA TACGCCCGGT AGTGATCTTA TTTCATTATG
     2761 GTGAAAGTTG GAACCTCTTA CGTGCCGATC AACGTCTCAT TGATACCTGA AACAAAACCC
     2821 ATCGTACGGC CAAGGAAGTC TCCAATAACT GTGATCCACC ACAAGCGCCA GGGTTTTCCC
     2881 AGTCACGACG TTGTAAAACG ACGGCCAGTC ATGCATAATC CGCACGCATC TGGAATAAGG
     2941 AAGTGCCATT CCGCCTGACC TTAGCGTGCG AACAGCACGC TATTGTTGTA TCATTACTCG
     3001 CATCCATTCT CAGGCTGTCT CGTCTCGTCT CCGAGGTCTC AGGAGAATGA GTCAGGGTCA
     3061 CGCGTAGGAC GCGTCGAGTA GGGTTTCTTG TCGACTCCAT GTCAGTTCCG CAGCCACACG
     3121 CCGTGTGAAG CTGGGGAGGT TCATTTGATA TGCCTCCTAA ATTTTTATCT AAAGTGAATT
     3181 TAGGAGGCTT ACTTGTCTGC TTTCTTCATT AGAATCAATC CTTTTTTAAA AGTCAATCCC
     3241 GTTTGTTGAA CTACTCTTTA ATAAAATAAT TTTTCCGTTC CCAATTCCAC ATTGCAATAA
     3301 TAGAAAATCC ATCTTCATCG GCTTTTTCGT CATCATCTGT ATGAATCAAA TCGCCTTCTT
     3361 CTGTGTCATC AAGGTTTAAT TTTTTATGTA TTTCTTTTAA CAAACCACCA TAGGAGATTA
     3421 ACCTTTTACG GTGTAAACCT TCCTCCAAAT CAGACAAACG TTTCAAATTC TTTTCTTCAT
     3481 CATCGGTCAT AAAATCCGTA TCCTTTACAG GATATTTTGC AGTTTCGTCA ATTGCCGATT
     3541 GTATATCCGA TTTATATTTA TTTTTCGGTC GAATCATTTG AACTTTTACA TTTGGATCAT
     3601 AGTCTAATTT CATTGCCTTT TTCCAAAATT GAATCCATTG TTTTTGATTC ACGTAGTTTT
     3661 CTGTATTCTT AAAATAAGTT GGTTCCACAC ATACCAATAC ATGCATGTGC TGATTATAAG
     3721 AATTATCTTT ATTATTTATT GTCACTTCCG TTGCACGCAT AAAACCAACA AGATTTTTAT
     3781 TAATTTTTTT ATATTGCATC ATTCGGCGAA ATCCTTGAGC CATATCTGAC AAACTCTTAT
     3841 TTAATTCTTC GCCATCATAA ACATTTTTAA CTGTTAATGT GAGAAACAAC CAACGAACTG
     3901 TTGGCTTTTG TTTAATAACT TCAGCAACAA CCTTTTGTGA CTGAATGCCA TGTTTCATTG
     3961 CTCTCCTCCA GTTGCACATT GGACAAAGCC TGGATTTACA AAACCACACT CGATACAACT
     4021 TTCTTTCGCC TGTTTCACGA TTTTGTTTAT ACTCTAATAT TTCAGCACAA TCTTTTACTC
     4081 TTTCAGCCTT TTTAAATTCA AGAATATGCA GAAGTTCAAA GTAATCAACA TTAGCGATTT
     4141 TCTTTTCTCT CCATGGCCTC ACTTTTCCAC TTTTTGTCTT GTCCACTAAA ACCCTTGATT
     4201 TTTCATCTGA ATAAATGCTA CTATTAGGAC ACATAATATT AAAAGAAACC CCCATCTATT
     4261 TAGTTATTTG TTTGGTCACT TATAACTTTA ACAGATGGGG TTTTTCTGTG CAACCAATTT
     4321 TAAGGGTTTT CAATACTTTA AAACACATAC ATACCAACAC TTCAACGCAC CTTTCAGCAA
     4381 CTAAAATAAA AATGACGTTA TTTCTATATG TATCAAGAAT AGAAAGAACT CGTTTTTCGC
     4441 TACGCTCAAA ACGCAAAAAA AGCACTCATT CGAGTGCTTT TTCTTATCGC TCCAAATCAT
     4501 GCGATTTTTT CCTCTTTGCT TTTCTTTGCT CACGAAGTTC TCGATCACGC TGCAAAACAT
     4561 CTTGAAGCGA AAAAGTATTC TTCTTTTCTT CCGATCGCTC ATGCTGACGC ACGAAAAGCC
     4621 CTCTAGGCGC ATAGGAACAA CTCCTAAATG CATGTGAGGG GTTTTCTCGT CCATGTGAAC
     4681 AGTCGCATAC GCAATATTTT GTTTCCCATA CTGCATTAAT GAATCGGCCA ACGCGCGGGG
     4741 AGAGGCGGTT TGCGTATTGG GCGCTCTTGC GCTTCCTCGC TCACTGACTC GCTGCGCTCG
     4801 GTCGTTCGGC TGCGGCGAGC GGTATCAGCT CACTCAAAGG CGGTAATACG GTTATCCACA
     4861 GAATCAGGGG CGCTAGCAAG GAGGATCCTT TAACTCTGGC AACCCTCAAA ATTGAATGAG
     4921 ACATGCTACA CCTCCGGATA ATAAATATAT ATAAACGTAT ATAGATTTCA TAAAGTCTAA
     4981 CACACTAGAC TTATTTACTT CGTAATTAAG TCGTTAAACC GTGTGCTCTA CGACCAAAAC
     5041 TATAAAACCT TTAAGAACTT TCTTTTTTTA CAAGAAAAAA GAAATTAGAT AAATCTCTCA
     5101 TATCTTTTAT TCAATAATCG CATCCGATTG CAGTATAAAT TTAACGATCA CTCATCATGT
     5161 TCATATTTAT CAGAGGTCGT GCTATAATTA TACTAATTTT ATAAGGAGGA AAAAATATGG
     5221 GCATTTTTAG TATTTTTGTA ATCAGCACAG TTCATTATCA ACCAAACAAA AAATAAGTGG
     5281 TTATAATGAA TCGTTAATAA GCAAAATTCA TATAACCAAA TTAAAGAGGG TTATAAATGA
     5341 ACGAGAAAAA TATAAAACAC AGTCAAAACT TTATTACTTC AAAACATAAT ATAGATAAAA
     5401 TAATGACAAA TATAAGATTA AATGAACATG ATAATATCTT TGAAATCGGC TCAGGAAAAG
     5461 GCCATTTTAC CCTTGAATTA GTAAAGAGGT GTAATTTCGT AACTGCCATT GAAATAGACC
     5521 ATAAATTATG CAAAACTACA GAAAATAAAC TTGTTGATCA CGATAATTTC CAAGTTTTAA
     5581 ACAAGGATAT ATTGCAGTTT AAATTTCCTA AAAACCAATC CTATAAAATA TATGGTAATA
     5641 TACCTTATAA CATAAGTACG GATATAATAC GCAAAATTGT TTTTGATAGT ATAGCTAATG
     5701 AGATTTATTT AATCGTGGAA TACGGGTTTG CTAAAAGATT ATTAAATACA AAACGCTCAT
     5761 TGGCATTACT TTTAATGGCA GAAGTTGATA TTTCTATATT AAGTATGGTT CCAAGAGAAT
     5821 ATTTTCATCC TAAACCTAAA GTGAATAGCT CACTTATCAG ATTAAGTAGA AAAAAATCAA
     5881 GAATATCACA CAAAGATAAA CAAAAGTATA ATTATTTCGT TATGAAATGG GTTAACAAAG
     5941 AATACAAGAA AATATTTACA AAAAATCAAT TTAACAATTC CTTAAAACAT GCAGGAATTG
     6001 ACGATTTAAA CAATATTAGC TTTGAACAAT TCTTATCTCT TTTCAATAGC TATAAATTAT
     6061 TTAATAAGTA AGCTTGTTAA GGGATGCATA AACTGCATCC CTTAACTTGT TTTTCGTGTG
     6121 CCTATTTTTT GTGAATCGAT TATGTCTTTT GCGCAGTCGG CCGCTATACC CTCGTCTCAA
     6181 CCAAAGCAAT CAACCCATCA ACCACCTGGT CGTTGGGATT GTCCTGACCG AAGCGGGACA
     6241 GGTCCACGAG CAGGCAATGC TTGTTGGGCA TGGTGAGGTG GATGTCTTTC ACTTCCGGCA
     6301 CGCAGCCGAG GACTTTTTGC GCCATATCGT AAAGTGTGTG CTGAACGGAT TCGCTTTCGT
     6361 GTTCAGCGAA AGAGGCGAGA AGGAGATTCC ttaagaccca ctttcacatt taagttgttt
     6421 ttctaatccg catatgatca attcaaggcc gaataagaag gctggctctg caccttggtg
     6481 atcaaataat tcgatagctt gtcgtaataa tggcggcata ctatcagtag taggtgtttc
     6541 cctttcttct ttagcgactt gatgctcttg atcttccaat acgcaaccta aagtaaaatg
     6601 ccccacagcg ctgagtgcat ataatgcatt ctctagtgaa aaaccttgtt ggcataaaaa
     6661 ggctaattga ttttcgagag tttcatactg tttttctgta ggccgtgtac ctaaatgtac
     6721 ttttgctcca tcgcgatgac ttagtaaagc acatctaaaa cttttagcgt tattacgtaa
     6781 aaaatcttgc cagctttccc cttctaaagg gcaaaagtga gtatggtgcc tatctaacat
     6841 ctcaatggct aaggcgtcga gcaaagcccg cttatttttt acatgccaat acaatgtagg
     6901 ctgctctaca cctagcttct gggcgagttt acgggttgtt aaaccttcga ttccgacctc
     6961 attaagcagc tctaatgcgc tgttaatcac tttactttta tctaatctag acatcatAAG
     7021 TAGACTGTTG CGCGTTGGGG GTAGCGCCGG CTAACAAAGA CGCCTGGTAC AGCAGGAGTA
     7081 TCAAACCCGT ACAAAGGCAA CATCCTCACT TCGGTGAGGC GCATCGGTGC ACAAGCAATT
     7141 GACAACTAAC CACCGTGTAC TCGTTACAAC ATCAGGCAGT TTAAGTCGAG ACCATAGGGC
     7201 TCGCACTACA CAGTTTAATG ggttctcacc accaccacca tcacACAACA ACGTCATCAA
//
