# Supplementary material for: A genetic platform for a biocementation bacterium
Source: bioRxiv preprint, doi:10.64898/2025.12.05.692644, version 1 (2025-12-06)
Supplement: Plasmid Sequences [file 692644_file03.zip › Sporosarcina Plasmid Vectors/Promoter library variant plasmids/pGLU_511_100.gb]

LOCUS       pGLU_511_100            7260 bp ds-DNA     circular     02-DEC-2025
DEFINITION  .
FEATURES             Location/Qualifiers
     prokaryote t... 703..760
                     /label="TAmarelleT7"
                     /ApEinfo_revcolor="#f58a5e"
                     /ApEinfo_fwdcolor="#f58a5e"
     miscellaneous   774..1019
                     /label="oriT"
                     /ApEinfo_revcolor="#84b0dc"
                     /ApEinfo_fwdcolor="#84b0dc"
     miscellaneous   1043..1082
                     /label="UNSX"
                     /ApEinfo_revcolor="#9eafd2"
                     /ApEinfo_fwdcolor="#9eafd2"
     prokaryote p... 1083..1114
                     /label="L2U8H11"
                     /ApEinfo_revcolor="#75c6a9"
                     /ApEinfo_fwdcolor="#75c6a9"
     primer_bind     complement(1167..1187)
                     /label="M13-rev"
                     /ApEinfo_revcolor="#85dae9"
                     /ApEinfo_fwdcolor="#85dae9"
     primer_bind     complement(1171..1187)
                     /label="M13 rev"
                     /ApEinfo_revcolor="#c7b0e3"
                     /ApEinfo_fwdcolor="#c7b0e3"
     ori             1377..1765
                     /label="R6K ORI"
                     /ApEinfo_revcolor="#85dae9"
                     /ApEinfo_fwdcolor="#85dae9"
     terminator      1914..2008
                     /label="lambda t0 terminator"
                     /ApEinfo_revcolor="#faac61"
                     /ApEinfo_fwdcolor="#faac61"
     CDS             complement(2029..2688)
                     /label="cat"
                     /ApEinfo_revcolor="#ffef86"
                     /ApEinfo_fwdcolor="#ffef86"
     promoter        complement(2689..2791)
                     /label="Pcat"
                     /ApEinfo_revcolor="#9eafd2"
                     /ApEinfo_fwdcolor="#9eafd2"
     primer_bind     2892..2909
                     /label="M13-fwd"
                     /ApEinfo_revcolor="#85dae9"
                     /ApEinfo_fwdcolor="#85dae9"
     primer_bind     2893..2909
                     /label="M13 fwd"
                     /ApEinfo_revcolor="#d59687"
                     /ApEinfo_fwdcolor="#d59687"
     prokaryote t... 2962..2991
                     /label="L2U5H11"
                     /ApEinfo_revcolor="#f8d3a9"
                     /ApEinfo_fwdcolor="#f8d3a9"
     spacer          2992..3031
                     /label="UNS_1"
                     /ApEinfo_revcolor="#c6c9d1"
                     /ApEinfo_fwdcolor="#c6c9d1"
     miscellaneous   2992..3031
                     /label="UNS1"
                     /ApEinfo_revcolor="#9eafd2"
                     /ApEinfo_fwdcolor="#9eafd2"
     misc_feature    3055..3084
                     /label="F primer binding"
                     /ApEinfo_revcolor="#d6b295"
                     /ApEinfo_fwdcolor="#d6b295"
     Primer site     3055..3084
                     /label="F-skpp-asm-15-mer-2x"
                     /ApEinfo_revcolor="#f58a5e"
                     /ApEinfo_fwdcolor="#f58a5e"
     ORI barcode     3055..3134
                     /label="ORI_BC_30"
                     /ApEinfo_revcolor="#faac61"
                     /ApEinfo_fwdcolor="#faac61"
     Barcode         3085..3104
                     /label="BC.0030"
                     /ApEinfo_revcolor="#c6c9d1"
                     /ApEinfo_fwdcolor="#c6c9d1"
     Primer site     3105..3134
                     /label="R-skpp-asm-15-mer-2x"
                     /ApEinfo_revcolor="#f58a5e"
                     /ApEinfo_fwdcolor="#f58a5e"
     misc_feature    complement(3105..3134)
                     /label="R primer binding"
                     /ApEinfo_revcolor="#d6b295"
                     /ApEinfo_fwdcolor="#d6b295"
     ORI             3139..4870
                     /label="pTHT15 ORI"
                     /ApEinfo_revcolor="#f58a5e"
                     /ApEinfo_fwdcolor="#f58a5e"
     prokaryote p... 4884..5335
                     /label="PermC"
                     /ApEinfo_revcolor="#faac61"
                     /ApEinfo_fwdcolor="#faac61"
     RBS             5204..5214
                     /label="bsRBS"
                     /ApEinfo_revcolor="#b7e6d7"
                     /ApEinfo_fwdcolor="#b7e6d7"
     CDS             5337..6071
                     /label="ermC"
                     /ApEinfo_revcolor="#ffef86"
                     /ApEinfo_fwdcolor="#ffef86"
     prokaryote t... 6076..6161
                     /label="TermC"
                     /ApEinfo_revcolor="#f8d3a9"
                     /ApEinfo_fwdcolor="#f8d3a9"
     misc_feature    6170..6209
                     /label="UNS_8"
                     /ApEinfo_revcolor="#c6c9d1"
                     /ApEinfo_fwdcolor="#c6c9d1"
     prokaryote t... complement(6210..6390)
                     /label="TAmarelleT9"
                     /ApEinfo_revcolor="#f58a5e"
                     /ApEinfo_fwdcolor="#f58a5e"
     misc_feature    complement(6394..7017)
                     /label="tetR"
                     /ApEinfo_revcolor="#f58a5e"
                     /ApEinfo_fwdcolor="#f58a5e"
     prokaryote p... 7018..7217
                     /label="P12"
                     /ApEinfo_revcolor="#f58a5e"
                     /ApEinfo_fwdcolor="#f58a5e"
     NGS barcode     7245..7259
                     /label="Barcode 100"
                     /ApEinfo_revcolor="#faac61"
                     /ApEinfo_fwdcolor="#faac61"
     CDS             7260..698
                     /label="mScarlet-I"
                     /ApEinfo_revcolor="#ffef86"
                     /ApEinfo_fwdcolor="#ffef86"
ORIGIN
        1 TGGTGAGTAA GGGTGAAGCC GTGATTAAAG AGTTCATGCG CTTCAAAGTG CATATGGAGG
       61 GCTCAATGAA CGGCCATGAA TTTGAAATTG AAGGTGAAGG AGAAGGCCGT CCGTATGAGG
      121 GCACCCAGAC CGCCAAACTG AAAGTCACAA AGGGTGGCCC GCTGCCGTTT TCGTGGGATA
      181 TTTTATCCCC TCAATTCATG TACGGCAGCC GGGCGTTTAT TAAACACCCG GCGGATATCC
      241 CGGATTACTA TAAGCAATCT TTTCCAGAAG GCTTTAAATG GGAGCGCGTG ATGAATTTTG
      301 AAGACGGAGG TGCTGTTACC GTGACCCAGG ACACGAGCTT AGAAGACGGT ACCTTGATCT
      361 ATAAGGTAAA GCTGCGTGGT ACCAATTTCC CGCCGGATGG GCCAGTTATG CAGAAAAAGA
      421 CTATGGGCTG GGAAGCATCG ACGGAGCGTC TTTACCCCGA AGACGGCGTC CTGAAAGGCG
      481 ATATTAAAAT GGCCCTGCGA CTGAAAGACG GCGGTCGCTA CCTTGCAGAT TTCAAAACAA
      541 CGTATAAAGC GAAAAAACCT GTGCAGATGC CCGGGGCGTA CAACGTTGAT CGCAAACTAG
      601 ATATCACTTC ACACAACGAA GATTACACGG TAGTCGAACA GTATGAACGT AGCGAGGGGC
      661 GCCATAGCAC CGGAGGCATG GATGAACTCT ATAAATAAGC TTCGCTCGTG CTCGCCGCGA
      721 CCTTCCTCTT CATGCACCTC TTCGGCATCG GGCTGCACAA CGCTACAGAG GAGCTTTTCC
      781 GCTGCATAAC CCTGCTTCGG GGTCATTATA GCGATTTTTT CGGTATATCC ATCCTTTTTC
      841 GCACGATATA CAGGATTTTG CCAAAGGGTT CGTGTAGACT TTCCTTGGTG TATCCAACGG
      901 CGTCAGCCGG GCAGGATAGG TGAAGTAGGC CCACCCGCGA GCGGGTGTTC CTTCTTCACT
      961 GTCCCTTATT CGCACCTGGC GGTGCTCAAC GGGAATCCTG CTCTGCGAGG CTGGCCGTAC
     1021 GCTAGGTATA CTTGAGACCA CCCCAGGATA CATAGATTAC CACAACTCCG AGCCCTTCCA
     1081 CCTAGCGTGC TAACCACGCA CGCTATTGTT GTATAGGCTA GGTGGAGGCT CAGTGATGAT
     1141 AAGTCTGCGA TGGTGGATGC ATGTGTCATG GTCATAGCTG TTTCCTGTGT GAAATTGTTA
     1201 TCCGCTCAGA GGGCACAATC CTATTCCGCG CTATCCGACA ATCTCCAAGA CATTAGGTGG
     1261 AGTTCAGTTC GGCGTATGGC ATATGTCGCT GGAAAGAACA TGTGAGCAAA AGGCCAGCAA
     1321 AAGGCCAGGA ACCGTAAAAA GGCCGCGTTG CTGGCGTTac agctgggcgc gccccatgtc
     1381 agccgttaag tgttcctgtg tcactcaaaa ttgctttgag aggctctaag ggcttctcag
     1441 tgcgttacat ccctggcttg ttgtccacaa ccgttaaacc ttaaaggctt taaaagcctt
     1501 atatattctt ttttttctta taaaacttaa aaccttagag gctatttaag ttgctgattt
     1561 atattaattt tattgttcaa acatgagagc ttagtacgtg aaacatgaga gcttagtacg
     1621 ttagccatga gagcttagta cgttagccat gagggtttag ttcgttaaac atgagagctt
     1681 agtacgttaa acatgagagc ttagtacgtg aaacatgaga gcttagtacg tactatcaac
     1741 aggttgaact gctgatcttc agatcggcgc gccggccggc cGAAGATCCT TTGATCTTTT
     1801 CTACGGGGTC TGACGCTCTA TTCAACAAAG CCGCCGTCCC GTCAAGTCAG CGTAAATGGG
     1861 TAGGGGGCTT CAAATCGTCC CCCCATACGA TATAAGTTGT TACTAGTGCT TGGATTCTCA
     1921 CCAATAAAAA ACGCCCGGCG GCAACCGAGC GTTCTGAACA AATCCAGATG GAGTTCTGAG
     1981 GTCATTACTG GATCTATCAA CAGGAGTCCA AGCGAGCTCG ATATCAAATT ACGCCCCGCC
     2041 CTGCCACTCA TCGCAGTACT GTTGTAATTC ATTAAGCATT CTGCCGACAT GGAAGCCATC
     2101 ACAAACGGCA TGATGAACCT GAATCGCCAG CGGCATCAGC ACCTTGTCGC CTTGCGTATA
     2161 ATATTTGCCC ATGGTGAAAA CGGGGGCGAA GAAGTTGTCC ATATTGGCCA CGTTTAAATC
     2221 AAAACTGGTG AAACTCACCC AGGGATTGGC TGAGACGAAA AACATATTCT CAATAAACCC
     2281 TTTAGGGAAA TAGGCCAGGT TTTCACCGTA ACACGCCACA TCTTGCGAAT ATATGTGTAG
     2341 AAACTGCCGG AAATCGTCGT GGTATTCACT CCAGAGCGAT GAAAACGTTT CAGTTTGCTC
     2401 ATGGAAAACG GTGTAACAAG GGTGAACACT ATCCCATATC ACCAGCTCAC CGTCTTTCAT
     2461 TGCCATACGA AATTCCGGAT GAGCATTCAT CAGGCGGGCA AGAATGTGAA TAAAGGCCGG
     2521 ATAAAACTTG TGCTTATTTT TCTTTACGGT CTTTAAAAAG GCCGTAATAT CCAGCTGAAC
     2581 GGTCTGGTTA TAGGTACATT GAGCAACTGA CTGAAATGCC TCAAAATGTT CTTTACGATG
     2641 CCATTGGGAT ATATCAACGG TGGTATATCC AGTGATTTTT TTCTCCATTT TAGCTTCCTT
     2701 AGCTCCTGAA AATCTCGATA ACTCAAAAAA TACGCCCGGT AGTGATCTTA TTTCATTATG
     2761 GTGAAAGTTG GAACCTCTTA CGTGCCGATC AACGTCTCAT TGATACCTGA AACAAAACCC
     2821 ATCGTACGGC CAAGGAAGTC TCCAATAACT GTGATCCACC ACAAGCGCCA GGGTTTTCCC
     2881 AGTCACGACG TTGTAAAACG ACGGCCAGTC ATGCATAATC CGCACGCATC TGGAATAAGG
     2941 AAGTGCCATT CCGCCTGACC TTAGCGTGCG AACAGCACGC TATTGTTGTA TCATTACTCG
     3001 CATCCATTCT CAGGCTGTCT CGTCTCGTCT CCGAGGTCTC AGGAGAATGA GTCAGGGTCA
     3061 CGCGTAGGAC GCGTCGAGTA GGGTTTCTTG TCGACTCCAT GTCAGTTCCG CAGCCACACG
     3121 CCGTGTGAAG CTGGGGAGGT TCATTTGATA TGCCTCCTAA ATTTTTATCT AAAGTGAATT
     3181 TAGGAGGCTT ACTTGTCTGC TTTCTTCATT AGAATCAATC CTTTTTTAAA AGTCAATCCC
     3241 GTTTGTTGAA CTACTCTTTA ATAAAATAAT TTTTCCGTTC CCAATTCCAC ATTGCAATAA
     3301 TAGAAAATCC ATCTTCATCG GCTTTTTCGT CATCATCTGT ATGAATCAAA TCGCCTTCTT
     3361 CTGTGTCATC AAGGTTTAAT TTTTTATGTA TTTCTTTTAA CAAACCACCA TAGGAGATTA
     3421 ACCTTTTACG GTGTAAACCT TCCTCCAAAT CAGACAAACG TTTCAAATTC TTTTCTTCAT
     3481 CATCGGTCAT AAAATCCGTA TCCTTTACAG GATATTTTGC AGTTTCGTCA ATTGCCGATT
     3541 GTATATCCGA TTTATATTTA TTTTTCGGTC GAATCATTTG AACTTTTACA TTTGGATCAT
     3601 AGTCTAATTT CATTGCCTTT TTCCAAAATT GAATCCATTG TTTTTGATTC ACGTAGTTTT
     3661 CTGTATTCTT AAAATAAGTT GGTTCCACAC ATACCAATAC ATGCATGTGC TGATTATAAG
     3721 AATTATCTTT ATTATTTATT GTCACTTCCG TTGCACGCAT AAAACCAACA AGATTTTTAT
     3781 TAATTTTTTT ATATTGCATC ATTCGGCGAA ATCCTTGAGC CATATCTGAC AAACTCTTAT
     3841 TTAATTCTTC GCCATCATAA ACATTTTTAA CTGTTAATGT GAGAAACAAC CAACGAACTG
     3901 TTGGCTTTTG TTTAATAACT TCAGCAACAA CCTTTTGTGA CTGAATGCCA TGTTTCATTG
     3961 CTCTCCTCCA GTTGCACATT GGACAAAGCC TGGATTTACA AAACCACACT CGATACAACT
     4021 TTCTTTCGCC TGTTTCACGA TTTTGTTTAT ACTCTAATAT TTCAGCACAA TCTTTTACTC
     4081 TTTCAGCCTT TTTAAATTCA AGAATATGCA GAAGTTCAAA GTAATCAACA TTAGCGATTT
     4141 TCTTTTCTCT CCATGGCCTC ACTTTTCCAC TTTTTGTCTT GTCCACTAAA ACCCTTGATT
     4201 TTTCATCTGA ATAAATGCTA CTATTAGGAC ACATAATATT AAAAGAAACC CCCATCTATT
     4261 TAGTTATTTG TTTGGTCACT TATAACTTTA ACAGATGGGG TTTTTCTGTG CAACCAATTT
     4321 TAAGGGTTTT CAATACTTTA AAACACATAC ATACCAACAC TTCAACGCAC CTTTCAGCAA
     4381 CTAAAATAAA AATGACGTTA TTTCTATATG TATCAAGAAT AGAAAGAACT CGTTTTTCGC
     4441 TACGCTCAAA ACGCAAAAAA AGCACTCATT CGAGTGCTTT TTCTTATCGC TCCAAATCAT
     4501 GCGATTTTTT CCTCTTTGCT TTTCTTTGCT CACGAAGTTC TCGATCACGC TGCAAAACAT
     4561 CTTGAAGCGA AAAAGTATTC TTCTTTTCTT CCGATCGCTC ATGCTGACGC ACGAAAAGCC
     4621 CTCTAGGCGC ATAGGAACAA CTCCTAAATG CATGTGAGGG GTTTTCTCGT CCATGTGAAC
     4681 AGTCGCATAC GCAATATTTT GTTTCCCATA CTGCATTAAT GAATCGGCCA ACGCGCGGGG
     4741 AGAGGCGGTT TGCGTATTGG GCGCTCTTGC GCTTCCTCGC TCACTGACTC GCTGCGCTCG
     4801 GTCGTTCGGC TGCGGCGAGC GGTATCAGCT CACTCAAAGG CGGTAATACG GTTATCCACA
     4861 GAATCAGGGG CGCTAGCAAG GAGGATCCTT TAACTCTGGC AACCCTCAAA ATTGAATGAG
     4921 ACATGCTACA CCTCCGGATA ATAAATATAT ATAAACGTAT ATAGATTTCA TAAAGTCTAA
     4981 CACACTAGAC TTATTTACTT CGTAATTAAG TCGTTAAACC GTGTGCTCTA CGACCAAAAC
     5041 TATAAAACCT TTAAGAACTT TCTTTTTTTA CAAGAAAAAA GAAATTAGAT AAATCTCTCA
     5101 TATCTTTTAT TCAATAATCG CATCCGATTG CAGTATAAAT TTAACGATCA CTCATCATGT
     5161 TCATATTTAT CAGAGGTCGT GCTATAATTA TACTAATTTT ATAAGGAGGA AAAAATATGG
     5221 GCATTTTTAG TATTTTTGTA ATCAGCACAG TTCATTATCA ACCAAACAAA AAATAAGTGG
     5281 TTATAATGAA TCGTTAATAA GCAAAATTCA TATAACCAAA TTAAAGAGGG TTATAAATGA
     5341 ACGAGAAAAA TATAAAACAC AGTCAAAACT TTATTACTTC AAAACATAAT ATAGATAAAA
     5401 TAATGACAAA TATAAGATTA AATGAACATG ATAATATCTT TGAAATCGGC TCAGGAAAAG
     5461 GCCATTTTAC CCTTGAATTA GTAAAGAGGT GTAATTTCGT AACTGCCATT GAAATAGACC
     5521 ATAAATTATG CAAAACTACA GAAAATAAAC TTGTTGATCA CGATAATTTC CAAGTTTTAA
     5581 ACAAGGATAT ATTGCAGTTT AAATTTCCTA AAAACCAATC CTATAAAATA TATGGTAATA
     5641 TACCTTATAA CATAAGTACG GATATAATAC GCAAAATTGT TTTTGATAGT ATAGCTAATG
     5701 AGATTTATTT AATCGTGGAA TACGGGTTTG CTAAAAGATT ATTAAATACA AAACGCTCAT
     5761 TGGCATTACT TTTAATGGCA GAAGTTGATA TTTCTATATT AAGTATGGTT CCAAGAGAAT
     5821 ATTTTCATCC TAAACCTAAA GTGAATAGCT CACTTATCAG ATTAAGTAGA AAAAAATCAA
     5881 GAATATCACA CAAAGATAAA CAAAAGTATA ATTATTTCGT TATGAAATGG GTTAACAAAG
     5941 AATACAAGAA AATATTTACA AAAAATCAAT TTAACAATTC CTTAAAACAT GCAGGAATTG
     6001 ACGATTTAAA CAATATTAGC TTTGAACAAT TCTTATCTCT TTTCAATAGC TATAAATTAT
     6061 TTAATAAGTA AGCTTGTTAA GGGATGCATA AACTGCATCC CTTAACTTGT TTTTCGTGTG
     6121 CCTATTTTTT GTGAATCGAT TATGTCTTTT GCGCAGTCGG CCGCTATACC CTCGTCTCAA
     6181 CCAAAGCAAT CAACCCATCA ACCACCTGGT CGTTGGGATT GTCCTGACCG AAGCGGGACA
     6241 GGTCCACGAG CAGGCAATGC TTGTTGGGCA TGGTGAGGTG GATGTCTTTC ACTTCCGGCA
     6301 CGCAGCCGAG GACTTTTTGC GCCATATCGT AAAGTGTGTG CTGAACGGAT TCGCTTTCGT
     6361 GTTCAGCGAA AGAGGCGAGA AGGAGATTCC ttaagaccca ctttcacatt taagttgttt
     6421 ttctaatccg catatgatca attcaaggcc gaataagaag gctggctctg caccttggtg
     6481 atcaaataat tcgatagctt gtcgtaataa tggcggcata ctatcagtag taggtgtttc
     6541 cctttcttct ttagcgactt gatgctcttg atcttccaat acgcaaccta aagtaaaatg
     6601 ccccacagcg ctgagtgcat ataatgcatt ctctagtgaa aaaccttgtt ggcataaaaa
     6661 ggctaattga ttttcgagag tttcatactg tttttctgta ggccgtgtac ctaaatgtac
     6721 ttttgctcca tcgcgatgac ttagtaaagc acatctaaaa cttttagcgt tattacgtaa
     6781 aaaatcttgc cagctttccc cttctaaagg gcaaaagtga gtatggtgcc tatctaacat
     6841 ctcaatggct aaggcgtcga gcaaagcccg cttatttttt acatgccaat acaatgtagg
     6901 ctgctctaca cctagcttct gggcgagttt acgggttgtt aaaccttcga ttccgacctc
     6961 attaagcagc tctaatgcgc tgttaatcac tttactttta tctaatctag acatcatGGG
     7021 GCATTTTTCA AAATATTAAT TTGTTTTGTG AAGATGTCTT TGTTAAGATT AAAAACAGCA
     7081 CAGTTATCGA TCGTACTTTA TCATAGAATA AACTTATAAT GGCAATGGGA TTTTTGTTTA
     7141 CTTAGGAAAT ACTTTTCTTT TAAGTGAGTC TTATTTACTA AAGACACTAA AGTCCCGATT
     7201 TGAAAGGAGC TTTACATATG ggttctcacc accaccacca tcacACTGGG TCTGCTGGAA
//
