# Supplementary material for: A genetic platform for a biocementation bacterium
Source: bioRxiv preprint, doi:10.64898/2025.12.05.692644, version 1 (2025-12-06)
Supplement: Plasmid Sequences [file 692644_file03.zip › Sporosarcina Plasmid Vectors/Promoter library variant plasmids/pGLU_511_89.gb]

LOCUS       pGLU_511_89             7176 bp ds-DNA     circular     02-DEC-2025
DEFINITION  .
FEATURES             Location/Qualifiers
     prokaryote t... 703..760
                     /label="TAmarelleT7"
                     /ApEinfo_revcolor="#f58a5e"
                     /ApEinfo_fwdcolor="#f58a5e"
     miscellaneous   774..1019
                     /label="oriT"
                     /ApEinfo_revcolor="#84b0dc"
                     /ApEinfo_fwdcolor="#84b0dc"
     miscellaneous   1043..1082
                     /label="UNSX"
                     /ApEinfo_revcolor="#9eafd2"
                     /ApEinfo_fwdcolor="#9eafd2"
     prokaryote p... 1083..1114
                     /label="L2U8H11"
                     /ApEinfo_revcolor="#75c6a9"
                     /ApEinfo_fwdcolor="#75c6a9"
     primer_bind     complement(1167..1187)
                     /label="M13-rev"
                     /ApEinfo_revcolor="#85dae9"
                     /ApEinfo_fwdcolor="#85dae9"
     primer_bind     complement(1171..1187)
                     /label="M13 rev"
                     /ApEinfo_revcolor="#c7b0e3"
                     /ApEinfo_fwdcolor="#c7b0e3"
     ori             1377..1765
                     /label="R6K ORI"
                     /ApEinfo_revcolor="#85dae9"
                     /ApEinfo_fwdcolor="#85dae9"
     terminator      1914..2008
                     /label="lambda t0 terminator"
                     /ApEinfo_revcolor="#faac61"
                     /ApEinfo_fwdcolor="#faac61"
     CDS             complement(2029..2688)
                     /label="cat"
                     /ApEinfo_revcolor="#ffef86"
                     /ApEinfo_fwdcolor="#ffef86"
     promoter        complement(2689..2791)
                     /label="Pcat"
                     /ApEinfo_revcolor="#9eafd2"
                     /ApEinfo_fwdcolor="#9eafd2"
     primer_bind     2892..2909
                     /label="M13-fwd"
                     /ApEinfo_revcolor="#85dae9"
                     /ApEinfo_fwdcolor="#85dae9"
     primer_bind     2893..2909
                     /label="M13 fwd"
                     /ApEinfo_revcolor="#d59687"
                     /ApEinfo_fwdcolor="#d59687"
     prokaryote t... 2962..2991
                     /label="L2U5H11"
                     /ApEinfo_revcolor="#f8d3a9"
                     /ApEinfo_fwdcolor="#f8d3a9"
     miscellaneous   2992..3031
                     /label="UNS1"
                     /ApEinfo_revcolor="#9eafd2"
                     /ApEinfo_fwdcolor="#9eafd2"
     spacer          2992..3031
                     /label="UNS_1"
                     /ApEinfo_revcolor="#c6c9d1"
                     /ApEinfo_fwdcolor="#c6c9d1"
     Primer site     3055..3084
                     /label="F-skpp-asm-15-mer-2x"
                     /ApEinfo_revcolor="#f58a5e"
                     /ApEinfo_fwdcolor="#f58a5e"
     misc_feature    3055..3084
                     /label="F primer binding"
                     /ApEinfo_revcolor="#d6b295"
                     /ApEinfo_fwdcolor="#d6b295"
     ORI barcode     3055..3134
                     /label="ORI_BC_30"
                     /ApEinfo_revcolor="#faac61"
                     /ApEinfo_fwdcolor="#faac61"
     Barcode         3085..3104
                     /label="BC.0030"
                     /ApEinfo_revcolor="#c6c9d1"
                     /ApEinfo_fwdcolor="#c6c9d1"
     Primer site     3105..3134
                     /label="R-skpp-asm-15-mer-2x"
                     /ApEinfo_revcolor="#f58a5e"
                     /ApEinfo_fwdcolor="#f58a5e"
     misc_feature    complement(3105..3134)
                     /label="R primer binding"
                     /ApEinfo_revcolor="#d6b295"
                     /ApEinfo_fwdcolor="#d6b295"
     ORI             3139..4870
                     /label="pTHT15 ORI"
                     /ApEinfo_revcolor="#f58a5e"
                     /ApEinfo_fwdcolor="#f58a5e"
     prokaryote p... 4884..5335
                     /label="PermC"
                     /ApEinfo_revcolor="#faac61"
                     /ApEinfo_fwdcolor="#faac61"
     RBS             5204..5214
                     /label="bsRBS"
                     /ApEinfo_revcolor="#b7e6d7"
                     /ApEinfo_fwdcolor="#b7e6d7"
     CDS             5337..6071
                     /label="ermC"
                     /ApEinfo_revcolor="#ffef86"
                     /ApEinfo_fwdcolor="#ffef86"
     prokaryote t... 6076..6161
                     /label="TermC"
                     /ApEinfo_revcolor="#f8d3a9"
                     /ApEinfo_fwdcolor="#f8d3a9"
     misc_feature    6170..6209
                     /label="UNS_8"
                     /ApEinfo_revcolor="#c6c9d1"
                     /ApEinfo_fwdcolor="#c6c9d1"
     prokaryote t... complement(6210..6390)
                     /label="TAmarelleT9"
                     /ApEinfo_revcolor="#f58a5e"
                     /ApEinfo_fwdcolor="#f58a5e"
     misc_feature    complement(6394..7017)
                     /label="tetR"
                     /ApEinfo_revcolor="#f58a5e"
                     /ApEinfo_fwdcolor="#f58a5e"
     prokaryote p... 7018..7133
                     /label="P1"
                     /ApEinfo_revcolor="#f58a5e"
                     /ApEinfo_fwdcolor="#f58a5e"
     prokaryote p... 7034..7133
                     /label="P1_n"
                     /ApEinfo_revcolor="#f58a5e"
                     /ApEinfo_fwdcolor="#f58a5e"
     NGS barcode     7161..7175
                     /label="Barcode 89"
                     /ApEinfo_revcolor="#faac61"
                     /ApEinfo_fwdcolor="#faac61"
     CDS             7176..698
                     /label="mScarlet-I"
                     /ApEinfo_revcolor="#ffef86"
                     /ApEinfo_fwdcolor="#ffef86"
ORIGIN
        1 TGGTGAGTAA GGGTGAAGCC GTGATTAAAG AGTTCATGCG CTTCAAAGTG CATATGGAGG
       61 GCTCAATGAA CGGCCATGAA TTTGAAATTG AAGGTGAAGG AGAAGGCCGT CCGTATGAGG
      121 GCACCCAGAC CGCCAAACTG AAAGTCACAA AGGGTGGCCC GCTGCCGTTT TCGTGGGATA
      181 TTTTATCCCC TCAATTCATG TACGGCAGCC GGGCGTTTAT TAAACACCCG GCGGATATCC
      241 CGGATTACTA TAAGCAATCT TTTCCAGAAG GCTTTAAATG GGAGCGCGTG ATGAATTTTG
      301 AAGACGGAGG TGCTGTTACC GTGACCCAGG ACACGAGCTT AGAAGACGGT ACCTTGATCT
      361 ATAAGGTAAA GCTGCGTGGT ACCAATTTCC CGCCGGATGG GCCAGTTATG CAGAAAAAGA
      421 CTATGGGCTG GGAAGCATCG ACGGAGCGTC TTTACCCCGA AGACGGCGTC CTGAAAGGCG
      481 ATATTAAAAT GGCCCTGCGA CTGAAAGACG GCGGTCGCTA CCTTGCAGAT TTCAAAACAA
      541 CGTATAAAGC GAAAAAACCT GTGCAGATGC CCGGGGCGTA CAACGTTGAT CGCAAACTAG
      601 ATATCACTTC ACACAACGAA GATTACACGG TAGTCGAACA GTATGAACGT AGCGAGGGGC
      661 GCCATAGCAC CGGAGGCATG GATGAACTCT ATAAATAAGC TTCGCTCGTG CTCGCCGCGA
      721 CCTTCCTCTT CATGCACCTC TTCGGCATCG GGCTGCACAA CGCTACAGAG GAGCTTTTCC
      781 GCTGCATAAC CCTGCTTCGG GGTCATTATA GCGATTTTTT CGGTATATCC ATCCTTTTTC
      841 GCACGATATA CAGGATTTTG CCAAAGGGTT CGTGTAGACT TTCCTTGGTG TATCCAACGG
      901 CGTCAGCCGG GCAGGATAGG TGAAGTAGGC CCACCCGCGA GCGGGTGTTC CTTCTTCACT
      961 GTCCCTTATT CGCACCTGGC GGTGCTCAAC GGGAATCCTG CTCTGCGAGG CTGGCCGTAC
     1021 GCTAGGTATA CTTGAGACCA CCCCAGGATA CATAGATTAC CACAACTCCG AGCCCTTCCA
     1081 CCTAGCGTGC TAACCACGCA CGCTATTGTT GTATAGGCTA GGTGGAGGCT CAGTGATGAT
     1141 AAGTCTGCGA TGGTGGATGC ATGTGTCATG GTCATAGCTG TTTCCTGTGT GAAATTGTTA
     1201 TCCGCTCAGA GGGCACAATC CTATTCCGCG CTATCCGACA ATCTCCAAGA CATTAGGTGG
     1261 AGTTCAGTTC GGCGTATGGC ATATGTCGCT GGAAAGAACA TGTGAGCAAA AGGCCAGCAA
     1321 AAGGCCAGGA ACCGTAAAAA GGCCGCGTTG CTGGCGTTac agctgggcgc gccccatgtc
     1381 agccgttaag tgttcctgtg tcactcaaaa ttgctttgag aggctctaag ggcttctcag
     1441 tgcgttacat ccctggcttg ttgtccacaa ccgttaaacc ttaaaggctt taaaagcctt
     1501 atatattctt ttttttctta taaaacttaa aaccttagag gctatttaag ttgctgattt
     1561 atattaattt tattgttcaa acatgagagc ttagtacgtg aaacatgaga gcttagtacg
     1621 ttagccatga gagcttagta cgttagccat gagggtttag ttcgttaaac atgagagctt
     1681 agtacgttaa acatgagagc ttagtacgtg aaacatgaga gcttagtacg tactatcaac
     1741 aggttgaact gctgatcttc agatcggcgc gccggccggc cGAAGATCCT TTGATCTTTT
     1801 CTACGGGGTC TGACGCTCTA TTCAACAAAG CCGCCGTCCC GTCAAGTCAG CGTAAATGGG
     1861 TAGGGGGCTT CAAATCGTCC CCCCATACGA TATAAGTTGT TACTAGTGCT TGGATTCTCA
     1921 CCAATAAAAA ACGCCCGGCG GCAACCGAGC GTTCTGAACA AATCCAGATG GAGTTCTGAG
     1981 GTCATTACTG GATCTATCAA CAGGAGTCCA AGCGAGCTCG ATATCAAATT ACGCCCCGCC
     2041 CTGCCACTCA TCGCAGTACT GTTGTAATTC ATTAAGCATT CTGCCGACAT GGAAGCCATC
     2101 ACAAACGGCA TGATGAACCT GAATCGCCAG CGGCATCAGC ACCTTGTCGC CTTGCGTATA
     2161 ATATTTGCCC ATGGTGAAAA CGGGGGCGAA GAAGTTGTCC ATATTGGCCA CGTTTAAATC
     2221 AAAACTGGTG AAACTCACCC AGGGATTGGC TGAGACGAAA AACATATTCT CAATAAACCC
     2281 TTTAGGGAAA TAGGCCAGGT TTTCACCGTA ACACGCCACA TCTTGCGAAT ATATGTGTAG
     2341 AAACTGCCGG AAATCGTCGT GGTATTCACT CCAGAGCGAT GAAAACGTTT CAGTTTGCTC
     2401 ATGGAAAACG GTGTAACAAG GGTGAACACT ATCCCATATC ACCAGCTCAC CGTCTTTCAT
     2461 TGCCATACGA AATTCCGGAT GAGCATTCAT CAGGCGGGCA AGAATGTGAA TAAAGGCCGG
     2521 ATAAAACTTG TGCTTATTTT TCTTTACGGT CTTTAAAAAG GCCGTAATAT CCAGCTGAAC
     2581 GGTCTGGTTA TAGGTACATT GAGCAACTGA CTGAAATGCC TCAAAATGTT CTTTACGATG
     2641 CCATTGGGAT ATATCAACGG TGGTATATCC AGTGATTTTT TTCTCCATTT TAGCTTCCTT
     2701 AGCTCCTGAA AATCTCGATA ACTCAAAAAA TACGCCCGGT AGTGATCTTA TTTCATTATG
     2761 GTGAAAGTTG GAACCTCTTA CGTGCCGATC AACGTCTCAT TGATACCTGA AACAAAACCC
     2821 ATCGTACGGC CAAGGAAGTC TCCAATAACT GTGATCCACC ACAAGCGCCA GGGTTTTCCC
     2881 AGTCACGACG TTGTAAAACG ACGGCCAGTC ATGCATAATC CGCACGCATC TGGAATAAGG
     2941 AAGTGCCATT CCGCCTGACC TTAGCGTGCG AACAGCACGC TATTGTTGTA TCATTACTCG
     3001 CATCCATTCT CAGGCTGTCT CGTCTCGTCT CCGAGGTCTC AGGAGAATGA GTCAGGGTCA
     3061 CGCGTAGGAC GCGTCGAGTA GGGTTTCTTG TCGACTCCAT GTCAGTTCCG CAGCCACACG
     3121 CCGTGTGAAG CTGGGGAGGT TCATTTGATA TGCCTCCTAA ATTTTTATCT AAAGTGAATT
     3181 TAGGAGGCTT ACTTGTCTGC TTTCTTCATT AGAATCAATC CTTTTTTAAA AGTCAATCCC
     3241 GTTTGTTGAA CTACTCTTTA ATAAAATAAT TTTTCCGTTC CCAATTCCAC ATTGCAATAA
     3301 TAGAAAATCC ATCTTCATCG GCTTTTTCGT CATCATCTGT ATGAATCAAA TCGCCTTCTT
     3361 CTGTGTCATC AAGGTTTAAT TTTTTATGTA TTTCTTTTAA CAAACCACCA TAGGAGATTA
     3421 ACCTTTTACG GTGTAAACCT TCCTCCAAAT CAGACAAACG TTTCAAATTC TTTTCTTCAT
     3481 CATCGGTCAT AAAATCCGTA TCCTTTACAG GATATTTTGC AGTTTCGTCA ATTGCCGATT
     3541 GTATATCCGA TTTATATTTA TTTTTCGGTC GAATCATTTG AACTTTTACA TTTGGATCAT
     3601 AGTCTAATTT CATTGCCTTT TTCCAAAATT GAATCCATTG TTTTTGATTC ACGTAGTTTT
     3661 CTGTATTCTT AAAATAAGTT GGTTCCACAC ATACCAATAC ATGCATGTGC TGATTATAAG
     3721 AATTATCTTT ATTATTTATT GTCACTTCCG TTGCACGCAT AAAACCAACA AGATTTTTAT
     3781 TAATTTTTTT ATATTGCATC ATTCGGCGAA ATCCTTGAGC CATATCTGAC AAACTCTTAT
     3841 TTAATTCTTC GCCATCATAA ACATTTTTAA CTGTTAATGT GAGAAACAAC CAACGAACTG
     3901 TTGGCTTTTG TTTAATAACT TCAGCAACAA CCTTTTGTGA CTGAATGCCA TGTTTCATTG
     3961 CTCTCCTCCA GTTGCACATT GGACAAAGCC TGGATTTACA AAACCACACT CGATACAACT
     4021 TTCTTTCGCC TGTTTCACGA TTTTGTTTAT ACTCTAATAT TTCAGCACAA TCTTTTACTC
     4081 TTTCAGCCTT TTTAAATTCA AGAATATGCA GAAGTTCAAA GTAATCAACA TTAGCGATTT
     4141 TCTTTTCTCT CCATGGCCTC ACTTTTCCAC TTTTTGTCTT GTCCACTAAA ACCCTTGATT
     4201 TTTCATCTGA ATAAATGCTA CTATTAGGAC ACATAATATT AAAAGAAACC CCCATCTATT
     4261 TAGTTATTTG TTTGGTCACT TATAACTTTA ACAGATGGGG TTTTTCTGTG CAACCAATTT
     4321 TAAGGGTTTT CAATACTTTA AAACACATAC ATACCAACAC TTCAACGCAC CTTTCAGCAA
     4381 CTAAAATAAA AATGACGTTA TTTCTATATG TATCAAGAAT AGAAAGAACT CGTTTTTCGC
     4441 TACGCTCAAA ACGCAAAAAA AGCACTCATT CGAGTGCTTT TTCTTATCGC TCCAAATCAT
     4501 GCGATTTTTT CCTCTTTGCT TTTCTTTGCT CACGAAGTTC TCGATCACGC TGCAAAACAT
     4561 CTTGAAGCGA AAAAGTATTC TTCTTTTCTT CCGATCGCTC ATGCTGACGC ACGAAAAGCC
     4621 CTCTAGGCGC ATAGGAACAA CTCCTAAATG CATGTGAGGG GTTTTCTCGT CCATGTGAAC
     4681 AGTCGCATAC GCAATATTTT GTTTCCCATA CTGCATTAAT GAATCGGCCA ACGCGCGGGG
     4741 AGAGGCGGTT TGCGTATTGG GCGCTCTTGC GCTTCCTCGC TCACTGACTC GCTGCGCTCG
     4801 GTCGTTCGGC TGCGGCGAGC GGTATCAGCT CACTCAAAGG CGGTAATACG GTTATCCACA
     4861 GAATCAGGGG CGCTAGCAAG GAGGATCCTT TAACTCTGGC AACCCTCAAA ATTGAATGAG
     4921 ACATGCTACA CCTCCGGATA ATAAATATAT ATAAACGTAT ATAGATTTCA TAAAGTCTAA
     4981 CACACTAGAC TTATTTACTT CGTAATTAAG TCGTTAAACC GTGTGCTCTA CGACCAAAAC
     5041 TATAAAACCT TTAAGAACTT TCTTTTTTTA CAAGAAAAAA GAAATTAGAT AAATCTCTCA
     5101 TATCTTTTAT TCAATAATCG CATCCGATTG CAGTATAAAT TTAACGATCA CTCATCATGT
     5161 TCATATTTAT CAGAGGTCGT GCTATAATTA TACTAATTTT ATAAGGAGGA AAAAATATGG
     5221 GCATTTTTAG TATTTTTGTA ATCAGCACAG TTCATTATCA ACCAAACAAA AAATAAGTGG
     5281 TTATAATGAA TCGTTAATAA GCAAAATTCA TATAACCAAA TTAAAGAGGG TTATAAATGA
     5341 ACGAGAAAAA TATAAAACAC AGTCAAAACT TTATTACTTC AAAACATAAT ATAGATAAAA
     5401 TAATGACAAA TATAAGATTA AATGAACATG ATAATATCTT TGAAATCGGC TCAGGAAAAG
     5461 GCCATTTTAC CCTTGAATTA GTAAAGAGGT GTAATTTCGT AACTGCCATT GAAATAGACC
     5521 ATAAATTATG CAAAACTACA GAAAATAAAC TTGTTGATCA CGATAATTTC CAAGTTTTAA
     5581 ACAAGGATAT ATTGCAGTTT AAATTTCCTA AAAACCAATC CTATAAAATA TATGGTAATA
     5641 TACCTTATAA CATAAGTACG GATATAATAC GCAAAATTGT TTTTGATAGT ATAGCTAATG
     5701 AGATTTATTT AATCGTGGAA TACGGGTTTG CTAAAAGATT ATTAAATACA AAACGCTCAT
     5761 TGGCATTACT TTTAATGGCA GAAGTTGATA TTTCTATATT AAGTATGGTT CCAAGAGAAT
     5821 ATTTTCATCC TAAACCTAAA GTGAATAGCT CACTTATCAG ATTAAGTAGA AAAAAATCAA
     5881 GAATATCACA CAAAGATAAA CAAAAGTATA ATTATTTCGT TATGAAATGG GTTAACAAAG
     5941 AATACAAGAA AATATTTACA AAAAATCAAT TTAACAATTC CTTAAAACAT GCAGGAATTG
     6001 ACGATTTAAA CAATATTAGC TTTGAACAAT TCTTATCTCT TTTCAATAGC TATAAATTAT
     6061 TTAATAAGTA AGCTTGTTAA GGGATGCATA AACTGCATCC CTTAACTTGT TTTTCGTGTG
     6121 CCTATTTTTT GTGAATCGAT TATGTCTTTT GCGCAGTCGG CCGCTATACC CTCGTCTCAA
     6181 CCAAAGCAAT CAACCCATCA ACCACCTGGT CGTTGGGATT GTCCTGACCG AAGCGGGACA
     6241 GGTCCACGAG CAGGCAATGC TTGTTGGGCA TGGTGAGGTG GATGTCTTTC ACTTCCGGCA
     6301 CGCAGCCGAG GACTTTTTGC GCCATATCGT AAAGTGTGTG CTGAACGGAT TCGCTTTCGT
     6361 GTTCAGCGAA AGAGGCGAGA AGGAGATTCC ttaagaccca ctttcacatt taagttgttt
     6421 ttctaatccg catatgatca attcaaggcc gaataagaag gctggctctg caccttggtg
     6481 atcaaataat tcgatagctt gtcgtaataa tggcggcata ctatcagtag taggtgtttc
     6541 cctttcttct ttagcgactt gatgctcttg atcttccaat acgcaaccta aagtaaaatg
     6601 ccccacagcg ctgagtgcat ataatgcatt ctctagtgaa aaaccttgtt ggcataaaaa
     6661 ggctaattga ttttcgagag tttcatactg tttttctgta ggccgtgtac ctaaatgtac
     6721 ttttgctcca tcgcgatgac ttagtaaagc acatctaaaa cttttagcgt tattacgtaa
     6781 aaaatcttgc cagctttccc cttctaaagg gcaaaagtga gtatggtgcc tatctaacat
     6841 ctcaatggct aaggcgtcga gcaaagcccg cttatttttt acatgccaat acaatgtagg
     6901 ctgctctaca cctagcttct gggcgagttt acgggttgtt aaaccttcga ttccgacctc
     6961 attaagcagc tctaatgcgc tgttaatcac tttactttta tctaatctag acatcatTTG
     7021 TAATTCACTC TTGTTTTCAG TATAAATAAG CTATAGAGTA TAGGTGACTG GGGATTAATC
     7081 TCCAGTACCT ATAAAAATAA AAAACTTTCA TATACTTAAG GAGGCTTTCC ATAATGggtt
     7141 ctcaccacca ccaccatcac ACTGCAGGAA GCTCAA
//
