# Supplementary material for: A genetic platform for a biocementation bacterium
Source: bioRxiv preprint, doi:10.64898/2025.12.05.692644, version 1 (2025-12-06)
Supplement: Plasmid Sequences [file 692644_file03.zip › Sporosarcina Plasmid Vectors/Promoter library variant plasmids/pGLU_511_5.gb]

LOCUS       pGLU_511_5              7260 bp ds-DNA     circular     02-DEC-2025
DEFINITION  .
FEATURES             Location/Qualifiers
     prokaryote t... 703..760
                     /label="TAmarelleT7"
                     /ApEinfo_revcolor="#f58a5e"
                     /ApEinfo_fwdcolor="#f58a5e"
     miscellaneous   774..1019
                     /label="oriT"
                     /ApEinfo_revcolor="#84b0dc"
                     /ApEinfo_fwdcolor="#84b0dc"
     miscellaneous   1043..1082
                     /label="UNSX"
                     /ApEinfo_revcolor="#9eafd2"
                     /ApEinfo_fwdcolor="#9eafd2"
     prokaryote p... 1083..1114
                     /label="L2U8H11"
                     /ApEinfo_revcolor="#75c6a9"
                     /ApEinfo_fwdcolor="#75c6a9"
     primer_bind     complement(1167..1187)
                     /label="M13-rev"
                     /ApEinfo_revcolor="#85dae9"
                     /ApEinfo_fwdcolor="#85dae9"
     primer_bind     complement(1171..1187)
                     /label="M13 rev"
                     /ApEinfo_revcolor="#c7b0e3"
                     /ApEinfo_fwdcolor="#c7b0e3"
     ori             1377..1765
                     /label="R6K ORI"
                     /ApEinfo_revcolor="#85dae9"
                     /ApEinfo_fwdcolor="#85dae9"
     terminator      1914..2008
                     /label="lambda t0 terminator"
                     /ApEinfo_revcolor="#faac61"
                     /ApEinfo_fwdcolor="#faac61"
     CDS             complement(2029..2688)
                     /label="cat"
                     /ApEinfo_revcolor="#ffef86"
                     /ApEinfo_fwdcolor="#ffef86"
     promoter        complement(2689..2791)
                     /label="Pcat"
                     /ApEinfo_revcolor="#9eafd2"
                     /ApEinfo_fwdcolor="#9eafd2"
     primer_bind     2892..2909
                     /label="M13-fwd"
                     /ApEinfo_revcolor="#85dae9"
                     /ApEinfo_fwdcolor="#85dae9"
     primer_bind     2893..2909
                     /label="M13 fwd"
                     /ApEinfo_revcolor="#d59687"
                     /ApEinfo_fwdcolor="#d59687"
     prokaryote t... 2962..2991
                     /label="L2U5H11"
                     /ApEinfo_revcolor="#f8d3a9"
                     /ApEinfo_fwdcolor="#f8d3a9"
     miscellaneous   2992..3031
                     /label="UNS1"
                     /ApEinfo_revcolor="#9eafd2"
                     /ApEinfo_fwdcolor="#9eafd2"
     spacer          2992..3031
                     /label="UNS_1"
                     /ApEinfo_revcolor="#c6c9d1"
                     /ApEinfo_fwdcolor="#c6c9d1"
     misc_feature    3055..3084
                     /label="F primer binding"
                     /ApEinfo_revcolor="#d6b295"
                     /ApEinfo_fwdcolor="#d6b295"
     Primer site     3055..3084
                     /label="F-skpp-asm-15-mer-2x"
                     /ApEinfo_revcolor="#f58a5e"
                     /ApEinfo_fwdcolor="#f58a5e"
     ORI barcode     3055..3134
                     /label="ORI_BC_30"
                     /ApEinfo_revcolor="#faac61"
                     /ApEinfo_fwdcolor="#faac61"
     Barcode         3085..3104
                     /label="BC.0030"
                     /ApEinfo_revcolor="#c6c9d1"
                     /ApEinfo_fwdcolor="#c6c9d1"
     Primer site     3105..3134
                     /label="R-skpp-asm-15-mer-2x"
                     /ApEinfo_revcolor="#f58a5e"
                     /ApEinfo_fwdcolor="#f58a5e"
     misc_feature    complement(3105..3134)
                     /label="R primer binding"
                     /ApEinfo_revcolor="#d6b295"
                     /ApEinfo_fwdcolor="#d6b295"
     ORI             3139..4870
                     /label="pTHT15 ORI"
                     /ApEinfo_revcolor="#f58a5e"
                     /ApEinfo_fwdcolor="#f58a5e"
     prokaryote p... 4884..5335
                     /label="PermC"
                     /ApEinfo_revcolor="#faac61"
                     /ApEinfo_fwdcolor="#faac61"
     RBS             5204..5214
                     /label="bsRBS"
                     /ApEinfo_revcolor="#b7e6d7"
                     /ApEinfo_fwdcolor="#b7e6d7"
     CDS             5337..6071
                     /label="ermC"
                     /ApEinfo_revcolor="#ffef86"
                     /ApEinfo_fwdcolor="#ffef86"
     prokaryote t... 6076..6161
                     /label="TermC"
                     /ApEinfo_revcolor="#f8d3a9"
                     /ApEinfo_fwdcolor="#f8d3a9"
     misc_feature    6170..6209
                     /label="UNS_8"
                     /ApEinfo_revcolor="#c6c9d1"
                     /ApEinfo_fwdcolor="#c6c9d1"
     prokaryote t... complement(6210..6390)
                     /label="TAmarelleT9"
                     /ApEinfo_revcolor="#f58a5e"
                     /ApEinfo_fwdcolor="#f58a5e"
     misc_feature    complement(6394..7017)
                     /label="tetR"
                     /ApEinfo_revcolor="#f58a5e"
                     /ApEinfo_fwdcolor="#f58a5e"
     prokaryote p... 7018..7117
                     /label="P0-2"
                     /ApEinfo_revcolor="#f58a5e"
                     /ApEinfo_fwdcolor="#f58a5e"
     prokaryote p... 7118..7217
                     /label="P1_d"
                     /ApEinfo_revcolor="#f58a5e"
                     /ApEinfo_fwdcolor="#f58a5e"
     misc_feature    7127..7145
                     /label="Tet Operator"
                     /ApEinfo_revcolor="#84b0dc"
                     /ApEinfo_fwdcolor="#84b0dc"
     NGS barcode     7245..7259
                     /label="Barcode 5"
                     /ApEinfo_revcolor="#faac61"
                     /ApEinfo_fwdcolor="#faac61"
     CDS             7260..698
                     /label="mScarlet-I"
                     /ApEinfo_revcolor="#ffef86"
                     /ApEinfo_fwdcolor="#ffef86"
ORIGIN
        1 TGGTGAGTAA GGGTGAAGCC GTGATTAAAG AGTTCATGCG CTTCAAAGTG CATATGGAGG
       61 GCTCAATGAA CGGCCATGAA TTTGAAATTG AAGGTGAAGG AGAAGGCCGT CCGTATGAGG
      121 GCACCCAGAC CGCCAAACTG AAAGTCACAA AGGGTGGCCC GCTGCCGTTT TCGTGGGATA
      181 TTTTATCCCC TCAATTCATG TACGGCAGCC GGGCGTTTAT TAAACACCCG GCGGATATCC
      241 CGGATTACTA TAAGCAATCT TTTCCAGAAG GCTTTAAATG GGAGCGCGTG ATGAATTTTG
      301 AAGACGGAGG TGCTGTTACC GTGACCCAGG ACACGAGCTT AGAAGACGGT ACCTTGATCT
      361 ATAAGGTAAA GCTGCGTGGT ACCAATTTCC CGCCGGATGG GCCAGTTATG CAGAAAAAGA
      421 CTATGGGCTG GGAAGCATCG ACGGAGCGTC TTTACCCCGA AGACGGCGTC CTGAAAGGCG
      481 ATATTAAAAT GGCCCTGCGA CTGAAAGACG GCGGTCGCTA CCTTGCAGAT TTCAAAACAA
      541 CGTATAAAGC GAAAAAACCT GTGCAGATGC CCGGGGCGTA CAACGTTGAT CGCAAACTAG
      601 ATATCACTTC ACACAACGAA GATTACACGG TAGTCGAACA GTATGAACGT AGCGAGGGGC
      661 GCCATAGCAC CGGAGGCATG GATGAACTCT ATAAATAAGC TTCGCTCGTG CTCGCCGCGA
      721 CCTTCCTCTT CATGCACCTC TTCGGCATCG GGCTGCACAA CGCTACAGAG GAGCTTTTCC
      781 GCTGCATAAC CCTGCTTCGG GGTCATTATA GCGATTTTTT CGGTATATCC ATCCTTTTTC
      841 GCACGATATA CAGGATTTTG CCAAAGGGTT CGTGTAGACT TTCCTTGGTG TATCCAACGG
      901 CGTCAGCCGG GCAGGATAGG TGAAGTAGGC CCACCCGCGA GCGGGTGTTC CTTCTTCACT
      961 GTCCCTTATT CGCACCTGGC GGTGCTCAAC GGGAATCCTG CTCTGCGAGG CTGGCCGTAC
     1021 GCTAGGTATA CTTGAGACCA CCCCAGGATA CATAGATTAC CACAACTCCG AGCCCTTCCA
     1081 CCTAGCGTGC TAACCACGCA CGCTATTGTT GTATAGGCTA GGTGGAGGCT CAGTGATGAT
     1141 AAGTCTGCGA TGGTGGATGC ATGTGTCATG GTCATAGCTG TTTCCTGTGT GAAATTGTTA
     1201 TCCGCTCAGA GGGCACAATC CTATTCCGCG CTATCCGACA ATCTCCAAGA CATTAGGTGG
     1261 AGTTCAGTTC GGCGTATGGC ATATGTCGCT GGAAAGAACA TGTGAGCAAA AGGCCAGCAA
     1321 AAGGCCAGGA ACCGTAAAAA GGCCGCGTTG CTGGCGTTac agctgggcgc gccccatgtc
     1381 agccgttaag tgttcctgtg tcactcaaaa ttgctttgag aggctctaag ggcttctcag
     1441 tgcgttacat ccctggcttg ttgtccacaa ccgttaaacc ttaaaggctt taaaagcctt
     1501 atatattctt ttttttctta taaaacttaa aaccttagag gctatttaag ttgctgattt
     1561 atattaattt tattgttcaa acatgagagc ttagtacgtg aaacatgaga gcttagtacg
     1621 ttagccatga gagcttagta cgttagccat gagggtttag ttcgttaaac atgagagctt
     1681 agtacgttaa acatgagagc ttagtacgtg aaacatgaga gcttagtacg tactatcaac
     1741 aggttgaact gctgatcttc agatcggcgc gccggccggc cGAAGATCCT TTGATCTTTT
     1801 CTACGGGGTC TGACGCTCTA TTCAACAAAG CCGCCGTCCC GTCAAGTCAG CGTAAATGGG
     1861 TAGGGGGCTT CAAATCGTCC CCCCATACGA TATAAGTTGT TACTAGTGCT TGGATTCTCA
     1921 CCAATAAAAA ACGCCCGGCG GCAACCGAGC GTTCTGAACA AATCCAGATG GAGTTCTGAG
     1981 GTCATTACTG GATCTATCAA CAGGAGTCCA AGCGAGCTCG ATATCAAATT ACGCCCCGCC
     2041 CTGCCACTCA TCGCAGTACT GTTGTAATTC ATTAAGCATT CTGCCGACAT GGAAGCCATC
     2101 ACAAACGGCA TGATGAACCT GAATCGCCAG CGGCATCAGC ACCTTGTCGC CTTGCGTATA
     2161 ATATTTGCCC ATGGTGAAAA CGGGGGCGAA GAAGTTGTCC ATATTGGCCA CGTTTAAATC
     2221 AAAACTGGTG AAACTCACCC AGGGATTGGC TGAGACGAAA AACATATTCT CAATAAACCC
     2281 TTTAGGGAAA TAGGCCAGGT TTTCACCGTA ACACGCCACA TCTTGCGAAT ATATGTGTAG
     2341 AAACTGCCGG AAATCGTCGT GGTATTCACT CCAGAGCGAT GAAAACGTTT CAGTTTGCTC
     2401 ATGGAAAACG GTGTAACAAG GGTGAACACT ATCCCATATC ACCAGCTCAC CGTCTTTCAT
     2461 TGCCATACGA AATTCCGGAT GAGCATTCAT CAGGCGGGCA AGAATGTGAA TAAAGGCCGG
     2521 ATAAAACTTG TGCTTATTTT TCTTTACGGT CTTTAAAAAG GCCGTAATAT CCAGCTGAAC
     2581 GGTCTGGTTA TAGGTACATT GAGCAACTGA CTGAAATGCC TCAAAATGTT CTTTACGATG
     2641 CCATTGGGAT ATATCAACGG TGGTATATCC AGTGATTTTT TTCTCCATTT TAGCTTCCTT
     2701 AGCTCCTGAA AATCTCGATA ACTCAAAAAA TACGCCCGGT AGTGATCTTA TTTCATTATG
     2761 GTGAAAGTTG GAACCTCTTA CGTGCCGATC AACGTCTCAT TGATACCTGA AACAAAACCC
     2821 ATCGTACGGC CAAGGAAGTC TCCAATAACT GTGATCCACC ACAAGCGCCA GGGTTTTCCC
     2881 AGTCACGACG TTGTAAAACG ACGGCCAGTC ATGCATAATC CGCACGCATC TGGAATAAGG
     2941 AAGTGCCATT CCGCCTGACC TTAGCGTGCG AACAGCACGC TATTGTTGTA TCATTACTCG
     3001 CATCCATTCT CAGGCTGTCT CGTCTCGTCT CCGAGGTCTC AGGAGAATGA GTCAGGGTCA
     3061 CGCGTAGGAC GCGTCGAGTA GGGTTTCTTG TCGACTCCAT GTCAGTTCCG CAGCCACACG
     3121 CCGTGTGAAG CTGGGGAGGT TCATTTGATA TGCCTCCTAA ATTTTTATCT AAAGTGAATT
     3181 TAGGAGGCTT ACTTGTCTGC TTTCTTCATT AGAATCAATC CTTTTTTAAA AGTCAATCCC
     3241 GTTTGTTGAA CTACTCTTTA ATAAAATAAT TTTTCCGTTC CCAATTCCAC ATTGCAATAA
     3301 TAGAAAATCC ATCTTCATCG GCTTTTTCGT CATCATCTGT ATGAATCAAA TCGCCTTCTT
     3361 CTGTGTCATC AAGGTTTAAT TTTTTATGTA TTTCTTTTAA CAAACCACCA TAGGAGATTA
     3421 ACCTTTTACG GTGTAAACCT TCCTCCAAAT CAGACAAACG TTTCAAATTC TTTTCTTCAT
     3481 CATCGGTCAT AAAATCCGTA TCCTTTACAG GATATTTTGC AGTTTCGTCA ATTGCCGATT
     3541 GTATATCCGA TTTATATTTA TTTTTCGGTC GAATCATTTG AACTTTTACA TTTGGATCAT
     3601 AGTCTAATTT CATTGCCTTT TTCCAAAATT GAATCCATTG TTTTTGATTC ACGTAGTTTT
     3661 CTGTATTCTT AAAATAAGTT GGTTCCACAC ATACCAATAC ATGCATGTGC TGATTATAAG
     3721 AATTATCTTT ATTATTTATT GTCACTTCCG TTGCACGCAT AAAACCAACA AGATTTTTAT
     3781 TAATTTTTTT ATATTGCATC ATTCGGCGAA ATCCTTGAGC CATATCTGAC AAACTCTTAT
     3841 TTAATTCTTC GCCATCATAA ACATTTTTAA CTGTTAATGT GAGAAACAAC CAACGAACTG
     3901 TTGGCTTTTG TTTAATAACT TCAGCAACAA CCTTTTGTGA CTGAATGCCA TGTTTCATTG
     3961 CTCTCCTCCA GTTGCACATT GGACAAAGCC TGGATTTACA AAACCACACT CGATACAACT
     4021 TTCTTTCGCC TGTTTCACGA TTTTGTTTAT ACTCTAATAT TTCAGCACAA TCTTTTACTC
     4081 TTTCAGCCTT TTTAAATTCA AGAATATGCA GAAGTTCAAA GTAATCAACA TTAGCGATTT
     4141 TCTTTTCTCT CCATGGCCTC ACTTTTCCAC TTTTTGTCTT GTCCACTAAA ACCCTTGATT
     4201 TTTCATCTGA ATAAATGCTA CTATTAGGAC ACATAATATT AAAAGAAACC CCCATCTATT
     4261 TAGTTATTTG TTTGGTCACT TATAACTTTA ACAGATGGGG TTTTTCTGTG CAACCAATTT
     4321 TAAGGGTTTT CAATACTTTA AAACACATAC ATACCAACAC TTCAACGCAC CTTTCAGCAA
     4381 CTAAAATAAA AATGACGTTA TTTCTATATG TATCAAGAAT AGAAAGAACT CGTTTTTCGC
     4441 TACGCTCAAA ACGCAAAAAA AGCACTCATT CGAGTGCTTT TTCTTATCGC TCCAAATCAT
     4501 GCGATTTTTT CCTCTTTGCT TTTCTTTGCT CACGAAGTTC TCGATCACGC TGCAAAACAT
     4561 CTTGAAGCGA AAAAGTATTC TTCTTTTCTT CCGATCGCTC ATGCTGACGC ACGAAAAGCC
     4621 CTCTAGGCGC ATAGGAACAA CTCCTAAATG CATGTGAGGG GTTTTCTCGT CCATGTGAAC
     4681 AGTCGCATAC GCAATATTTT GTTTCCCATA CTGCATTAAT GAATCGGCCA ACGCGCGGGG
     4741 AGAGGCGGTT TGCGTATTGG GCGCTCTTGC GCTTCCTCGC TCACTGACTC GCTGCGCTCG
     4801 GTCGTTCGGC TGCGGCGAGC GGTATCAGCT CACTCAAAGG CGGTAATACG GTTATCCACA
     4861 GAATCAGGGG CGCTAGCAAG GAGGATCCTT TAACTCTGGC AACCCTCAAA ATTGAATGAG
     4921 ACATGCTACA CCTCCGGATA ATAAATATAT ATAAACGTAT ATAGATTTCA TAAAGTCTAA
     4981 CACACTAGAC TTATTTACTT CGTAATTAAG TCGTTAAACC GTGTGCTCTA CGACCAAAAC
     5041 TATAAAACCT TTAAGAACTT TCTTTTTTTA CAAGAAAAAA GAAATTAGAT AAATCTCTCA
     5101 TATCTTTTAT TCAATAATCG CATCCGATTG CAGTATAAAT TTAACGATCA CTCATCATGT
     5161 TCATATTTAT CAGAGGTCGT GCTATAATTA TACTAATTTT ATAAGGAGGA AAAAATATGG
     5221 GCATTTTTAG TATTTTTGTA ATCAGCACAG TTCATTATCA ACCAAACAAA AAATAAGTGG
     5281 TTATAATGAA TCGTTAATAA GCAAAATTCA TATAACCAAA TTAAAGAGGG TTATAAATGA
     5341 ACGAGAAAAA TATAAAACAC AGTCAAAACT TTATTACTTC AAAACATAAT ATAGATAAAA
     5401 TAATGACAAA TATAAGATTA AATGAACATG ATAATATCTT TGAAATCGGC TCAGGAAAAG
     5461 GCCATTTTAC CCTTGAATTA GTAAAGAGGT GTAATTTCGT AACTGCCATT GAAATAGACC
     5521 ATAAATTATG CAAAACTACA GAAAATAAAC TTGTTGATCA CGATAATTTC CAAGTTTTAA
     5581 ACAAGGATAT ATTGCAGTTT AAATTTCCTA AAAACCAATC CTATAAAATA TATGGTAATA
     5641 TACCTTATAA CATAAGTACG GATATAATAC GCAAAATTGT TTTTGATAGT ATAGCTAATG
     5701 AGATTTATTT AATCGTGGAA TACGGGTTTG CTAAAAGATT ATTAAATACA AAACGCTCAT
     5761 TGGCATTACT TTTAATGGCA GAAGTTGATA TTTCTATATT AAGTATGGTT CCAAGAGAAT
     5821 ATTTTCATCC TAAACCTAAA GTGAATAGCT CACTTATCAG ATTAAGTAGA AAAAAATCAA
     5881 GAATATCACA CAAAGATAAA CAAAAGTATA ATTATTTCGT TATGAAATGG GTTAACAAAG
     5941 AATACAAGAA AATATTTACA AAAAATCAAT TTAACAATTC CTTAAAACAT GCAGGAATTG
     6001 ACGATTTAAA CAATATTAGC TTTGAACAAT TCTTATCTCT TTTCAATAGC TATAAATTAT
     6061 TTAATAAGTA AGCTTGTTAA GGGATGCATA AACTGCATCC CTTAACTTGT TTTTCGTGTG
     6121 CCTATTTTTT GTGAATCGAT TATGTCTTTT GCGCAGTCGG CCGCTATACC CTCGTCTCAA
     6181 CCAAAGCAAT CAACCCATCA ACCACCTGGT CGTTGGGATT GTCCTGACCG AAGCGGGACA
     6241 GGTCCACGAG CAGGCAATGC TTGTTGGGCA TGGTGAGGTG GATGTCTTTC ACTTCCGGCA
     6301 CGCAGCCGAG GACTTTTTGC GCCATATCGT AAAGTGTGTG CTGAACGGAT TCGCTTTCGT
     6361 GTTCAGCGAA AGAGGCGAGA AGGAGATTCC ttaagaccca ctttcacatt taagttgttt
     6421 ttctaatccg catatgatca attcaaggcc gaataagaag gctggctctg caccttggtg
     6481 atcaaataat tcgatagctt gtcgtaataa tggcggcata ctatcagtag taggtgtttc
     6541 cctttcttct ttagcgactt gatgctcttg atcttccaat acgcaaccta aagtaaaatg
     6601 ccccacagcg ctgagtgcat ataatgcatt ctctagtgaa aaaccttgtt ggcataaaaa
     6661 ggctaattga ttttcgagag tttcatactg tttttctgta ggccgtgtac ctaaatgtac
     6721 ttttgctcca tcgcgatgac ttagtaaagc acatctaaaa cttttagcgt tattacgtaa
     6781 aaaatcttgc cagctttccc cttctaaagg gcaaaagtga gtatggtgcc tatctaacat
     6841 ctcaatggct aaggcgtcga gcaaagcccg cttatttttt acatgccaat acaatgtagg
     6901 ctgctctaca cctagcttct gggcgagttt acgggttgtt aaaccttcga ttccgacctc
     6961 attaagcagc tctaatgcgc tgttaatcac tttactttta tctaatctag acatcatAAG
     7021 TAGACTGTTG CGCGTTGGGG GTAGCGCCGG CTAACAAAGA CGCCTGGTAC AGCAGGAGTA
     7081 TCAAACCCGT ACAAAGGCAA CATCCTCACT TCGGTGAttt tcagtatccc tatcagtgat
     7141 agagaaggtg actggggatt aatctccagt acctataaaa ataaaaaact ttcatatact
     7201 taaggaggct ttccataATG ggttctcacc accaccacca tcacACAACG GCAACGGGAA
//
