# Supplementary material for: A genetic platform for a biocementation bacterium
Source: bioRxiv preprint, doi:10.64898/2025.12.05.692644, version 1 (2025-12-06)
Supplement: Plasmid Sequences [file 692644_file03.zip › Sporosarcina Plasmid Vectors/Promoter library variant plasmids/pGLU_511_99.gb]

LOCUS       pGLU_511_99             7239 bp ds-DNA     circular     02-DEC-2025
DEFINITION  .
FEATURES             Location/Qualifiers
     prokaryote t... 703..760
                     /label="TAmarelleT7"
                     /ApEinfo_revcolor="#f58a5e"
                     /ApEinfo_fwdcolor="#f58a5e"
     miscellaneous   774..1019
                     /label="oriT"
                     /ApEinfo_revcolor="#84b0dc"
                     /ApEinfo_fwdcolor="#84b0dc"
     miscellaneous   1043..1082
                     /label="UNSX"
                     /ApEinfo_revcolor="#9eafd2"
                     /ApEinfo_fwdcolor="#9eafd2"
     prokaryote p... 1083..1114
                     /label="L2U8H11"
                     /ApEinfo_revcolor="#75c6a9"
                     /ApEinfo_fwdcolor="#75c6a9"
     primer_bind     complement(1167..1187)
                     /label="M13-rev"
                     /ApEinfo_revcolor="#85dae9"
                     /ApEinfo_fwdcolor="#85dae9"
     primer_bind     complement(1171..1187)
                     /label="M13 rev"
                     /ApEinfo_revcolor="#c7b0e3"
                     /ApEinfo_fwdcolor="#c7b0e3"
     ori             1377..1765
                     /label="R6K ORI"
                     /ApEinfo_revcolor="#85dae9"
                     /ApEinfo_fwdcolor="#85dae9"
     terminator      1914..2008
                     /label="lambda t0 terminator"
                     /ApEinfo_revcolor="#faac61"
                     /ApEinfo_fwdcolor="#faac61"
     CDS             complement(2029..2688)
                     /label="cat"
                     /ApEinfo_revcolor="#ffef86"
                     /ApEinfo_fwdcolor="#ffef86"
     promoter        complement(2689..2791)
                     /label="Pcat"
                     /ApEinfo_revcolor="#9eafd2"
                     /ApEinfo_fwdcolor="#9eafd2"
     primer_bind     2892..2909
                     /label="M13-fwd"
                     /ApEinfo_revcolor="#85dae9"
                     /ApEinfo_fwdcolor="#85dae9"
     primer_bind     2893..2909
                     /label="M13 fwd"
                     /ApEinfo_revcolor="#d59687"
                     /ApEinfo_fwdcolor="#d59687"
     prokaryote t... 2962..2991
                     /label="L2U5H11"
                     /ApEinfo_revcolor="#f8d3a9"
                     /ApEinfo_fwdcolor="#f8d3a9"
     miscellaneous   2992..3031
                     /label="UNS1"
                     /ApEinfo_revcolor="#9eafd2"
                     /ApEinfo_fwdcolor="#9eafd2"
     spacer          2992..3031
                     /label="UNS_1"
                     /ApEinfo_revcolor="#c6c9d1"
                     /ApEinfo_fwdcolor="#c6c9d1"
     misc_feature    3055..3084
                     /label="F primer binding"
                     /ApEinfo_revcolor="#d6b295"
                     /ApEinfo_fwdcolor="#d6b295"
     Primer site     3055..3084
                     /label="F-skpp-asm-15-mer-2x"
                     /ApEinfo_revcolor="#f58a5e"
                     /ApEinfo_fwdcolor="#f58a5e"
     ORI barcode     3055..3134
                     /label="ORI_BC_30"
                     /ApEinfo_revcolor="#faac61"
                     /ApEinfo_fwdcolor="#faac61"
     Barcode         3085..3104
                     /label="BC.0030"
                     /ApEinfo_revcolor="#c6c9d1"
                     /ApEinfo_fwdcolor="#c6c9d1"
     Primer site     3105..3134
                     /label="R-skpp-asm-15-mer-2x"
                     /ApEinfo_revcolor="#f58a5e"
                     /ApEinfo_fwdcolor="#f58a5e"
     misc_feature    complement(3105..3134)
                     /label="R primer binding"
                     /ApEinfo_revcolor="#d6b295"
                     /ApEinfo_fwdcolor="#d6b295"
     ORI             3139..4870
                     /label="pTHT15 ORI"
                     /ApEinfo_revcolor="#f58a5e"
                     /ApEinfo_fwdcolor="#f58a5e"
     prokaryote p... 4884..5335
                     /label="PermC"
                     /ApEinfo_revcolor="#faac61"
                     /ApEinfo_fwdcolor="#faac61"
     RBS             5204..5214
                     /label="bsRBS"
                     /ApEinfo_revcolor="#b7e6d7"
                     /ApEinfo_fwdcolor="#b7e6d7"
     CDS             5337..6071
                     /label="ermC"
                     /ApEinfo_revcolor="#ffef86"
                     /ApEinfo_fwdcolor="#ffef86"
     prokaryote t... 6076..6161
                     /label="TermC"
                     /ApEinfo_revcolor="#f8d3a9"
                     /ApEinfo_fwdcolor="#f8d3a9"
     misc_feature    6170..6209
                     /label="UNS_8"
                     /ApEinfo_revcolor="#c6c9d1"
                     /ApEinfo_fwdcolor="#c6c9d1"
     prokaryote t... complement(6210..6390)
                     /label="TAmarelleT9"
                     /ApEinfo_revcolor="#f58a5e"
                     /ApEinfo_fwdcolor="#f58a5e"
     misc_feature    complement(6394..7017)
                     /label="tetR"
                     /ApEinfo_revcolor="#f58a5e"
                     /ApEinfo_fwdcolor="#f58a5e"
     prokaryote p... 7018..7196
                     /label="P11"
                     /ApEinfo_revcolor="#f58a5e"
                     /ApEinfo_fwdcolor="#f58a5e"
     Promoter        7018..7196
                     /label="p13291"
                     /ApEinfo_revcolor="#b1ff67"
                     /ApEinfo_fwdcolor="#b1ff67"
     NGS barcode     7224..7238
                     /label="Barcode 99"
                     /ApEinfo_revcolor="#faac61"
                     /ApEinfo_fwdcolor="#faac61"
     CDS             7239..698
                     /label="mScarlet-I"
                     /ApEinfo_revcolor="#ffef86"
                     /ApEinfo_fwdcolor="#ffef86"
ORIGIN
        1 TGGTGAGTAA GGGTGAAGCC GTGATTAAAG AGTTCATGCG CTTCAAAGTG CATATGGAGG
       61 GCTCAATGAA CGGCCATGAA TTTGAAATTG AAGGTGAAGG AGAAGGCCGT CCGTATGAGG
      121 GCACCCAGAC CGCCAAACTG AAAGTCACAA AGGGTGGCCC GCTGCCGTTT TCGTGGGATA
      181 TTTTATCCCC TCAATTCATG TACGGCAGCC GGGCGTTTAT TAAACACCCG GCGGATATCC
      241 CGGATTACTA TAAGCAATCT TTTCCAGAAG GCTTTAAATG GGAGCGCGTG ATGAATTTTG
      301 AAGACGGAGG TGCTGTTACC GTGACCCAGG ACACGAGCTT AGAAGACGGT ACCTTGATCT
      361 ATAAGGTAAA GCTGCGTGGT ACCAATTTCC CGCCGGATGG GCCAGTTATG CAGAAAAAGA
      421 CTATGGGCTG GGAAGCATCG ACGGAGCGTC TTTACCCCGA AGACGGCGTC CTGAAAGGCG
      481 ATATTAAAAT GGCCCTGCGA CTGAAAGACG GCGGTCGCTA CCTTGCAGAT TTCAAAACAA
      541 CGTATAAAGC GAAAAAACCT GTGCAGATGC CCGGGGCGTA CAACGTTGAT CGCAAACTAG
      601 ATATCACTTC ACACAACGAA GATTACACGG TAGTCGAACA GTATGAACGT AGCGAGGGGC
      661 GCCATAGCAC CGGAGGCATG GATGAACTCT ATAAATAAGC TTCGCTCGTG CTCGCCGCGA
      721 CCTTCCTCTT CATGCACCTC TTCGGCATCG GGCTGCACAA CGCTACAGAG GAGCTTTTCC
      781 GCTGCATAAC CCTGCTTCGG GGTCATTATA GCGATTTTTT CGGTATATCC ATCCTTTTTC
      841 GCACGATATA CAGGATTTTG CCAAAGGGTT CGTGTAGACT TTCCTTGGTG TATCCAACGG
      901 CGTCAGCCGG GCAGGATAGG TGAAGTAGGC CCACCCGCGA GCGGGTGTTC CTTCTTCACT
      961 GTCCCTTATT CGCACCTGGC GGTGCTCAAC GGGAATCCTG CTCTGCGAGG CTGGCCGTAC
     1021 GCTAGGTATA CTTGAGACCA CCCCAGGATA CATAGATTAC CACAACTCCG AGCCCTTCCA
     1081 CCTAGCGTGC TAACCACGCA CGCTATTGTT GTATAGGCTA GGTGGAGGCT CAGTGATGAT
     1141 AAGTCTGCGA TGGTGGATGC ATGTGTCATG GTCATAGCTG TTTCCTGTGT GAAATTGTTA
     1201 TCCGCTCAGA GGGCACAATC CTATTCCGCG CTATCCGACA ATCTCCAAGA CATTAGGTGG
     1261 AGTTCAGTTC GGCGTATGGC ATATGTCGCT GGAAAGAACA TGTGAGCAAA AGGCCAGCAA
     1321 AAGGCCAGGA ACCGTAAAAA GGCCGCGTTG CTGGCGTTac agctgggcgc gccccatgtc
     1381 agccgttaag tgttcctgtg tcactcaaaa ttgctttgag aggctctaag ggcttctcag
     1441 tgcgttacat ccctggcttg ttgtccacaa ccgttaaacc ttaaaggctt taaaagcctt
     1501 atatattctt ttttttctta taaaacttaa aaccttagag gctatttaag ttgctgattt
     1561 atattaattt tattgttcaa acatgagagc ttagtacgtg aaacatgaga gcttagtacg
     1621 ttagccatga gagcttagta cgttagccat gagggtttag ttcgttaaac atgagagctt
     1681 agtacgttaa acatgagagc ttagtacgtg aaacatgaga gcttagtacg tactatcaac
     1741 aggttgaact gctgatcttc agatcggcgc gccggccggc cGAAGATCCT TTGATCTTTT
     1801 CTACGGGGTC TGACGCTCTA TTCAACAAAG CCGCCGTCCC GTCAAGTCAG CGTAAATGGG
     1861 TAGGGGGCTT CAAATCGTCC CCCCATACGA TATAAGTTGT TACTAGTGCT TGGATTCTCA
     1921 CCAATAAAAA ACGCCCGGCG GCAACCGAGC GTTCTGAACA AATCCAGATG GAGTTCTGAG
     1981 GTCATTACTG GATCTATCAA CAGGAGTCCA AGCGAGCTCG ATATCAAATT ACGCCCCGCC
     2041 CTGCCACTCA TCGCAGTACT GTTGTAATTC ATTAAGCATT CTGCCGACAT GGAAGCCATC
     2101 ACAAACGGCA TGATGAACCT GAATCGCCAG CGGCATCAGC ACCTTGTCGC CTTGCGTATA
     2161 ATATTTGCCC ATGGTGAAAA CGGGGGCGAA GAAGTTGTCC ATATTGGCCA CGTTTAAATC
     2221 AAAACTGGTG AAACTCACCC AGGGATTGGC TGAGACGAAA AACATATTCT CAATAAACCC
     2281 TTTAGGGAAA TAGGCCAGGT TTTCACCGTA ACACGCCACA TCTTGCGAAT ATATGTGTAG
     2341 AAACTGCCGG AAATCGTCGT GGTATTCACT CCAGAGCGAT GAAAACGTTT CAGTTTGCTC
     2401 ATGGAAAACG GTGTAACAAG GGTGAACACT ATCCCATATC ACCAGCTCAC CGTCTTTCAT
     2461 TGCCATACGA AATTCCGGAT GAGCATTCAT CAGGCGGGCA AGAATGTGAA TAAAGGCCGG
     2521 ATAAAACTTG TGCTTATTTT TCTTTACGGT CTTTAAAAAG GCCGTAATAT CCAGCTGAAC
     2581 GGTCTGGTTA TAGGTACATT GAGCAACTGA CTGAAATGCC TCAAAATGTT CTTTACGATG
     2641 CCATTGGGAT ATATCAACGG TGGTATATCC AGTGATTTTT TTCTCCATTT TAGCTTCCTT
     2701 AGCTCCTGAA AATCTCGATA ACTCAAAAAA TACGCCCGGT AGTGATCTTA TTTCATTATG
     2761 GTGAAAGTTG GAACCTCTTA CGTGCCGATC AACGTCTCAT TGATACCTGA AACAAAACCC
     2821 ATCGTACGGC CAAGGAAGTC TCCAATAACT GTGATCCACC ACAAGCGCCA GGGTTTTCCC
     2881 AGTCACGACG TTGTAAAACG ACGGCCAGTC ATGCATAATC CGCACGCATC TGGAATAAGG
     2941 AAGTGCCATT CCGCCTGACC TTAGCGTGCG AACAGCACGC TATTGTTGTA TCATTACTCG
     3001 CATCCATTCT CAGGCTGTCT CGTCTCGTCT CCGAGGTCTC AGGAGAATGA GTCAGGGTCA
     3061 CGCGTAGGAC GCGTCGAGTA GGGTTTCTTG TCGACTCCAT GTCAGTTCCG CAGCCACACG
     3121 CCGTGTGAAG CTGGGGAGGT TCATTTGATA TGCCTCCTAA ATTTTTATCT AAAGTGAATT
     3181 TAGGAGGCTT ACTTGTCTGC TTTCTTCATT AGAATCAATC CTTTTTTAAA AGTCAATCCC
     3241 GTTTGTTGAA CTACTCTTTA ATAAAATAAT TTTTCCGTTC CCAATTCCAC ATTGCAATAA
     3301 TAGAAAATCC ATCTTCATCG GCTTTTTCGT CATCATCTGT ATGAATCAAA TCGCCTTCTT
     3361 CTGTGTCATC AAGGTTTAAT TTTTTATGTA TTTCTTTTAA CAAACCACCA TAGGAGATTA
     3421 ACCTTTTACG GTGTAAACCT TCCTCCAAAT CAGACAAACG TTTCAAATTC TTTTCTTCAT
     3481 CATCGGTCAT AAAATCCGTA TCCTTTACAG GATATTTTGC AGTTTCGTCA ATTGCCGATT
     3541 GTATATCCGA TTTATATTTA TTTTTCGGTC GAATCATTTG AACTTTTACA TTTGGATCAT
     3601 AGTCTAATTT CATTGCCTTT TTCCAAAATT GAATCCATTG TTTTTGATTC ACGTAGTTTT
     3661 CTGTATTCTT AAAATAAGTT GGTTCCACAC ATACCAATAC ATGCATGTGC TGATTATAAG
     3721 AATTATCTTT ATTATTTATT GTCACTTCCG TTGCACGCAT AAAACCAACA AGATTTTTAT
     3781 TAATTTTTTT ATATTGCATC ATTCGGCGAA ATCCTTGAGC CATATCTGAC AAACTCTTAT
     3841 TTAATTCTTC GCCATCATAA ACATTTTTAA CTGTTAATGT GAGAAACAAC CAACGAACTG
     3901 TTGGCTTTTG TTTAATAACT TCAGCAACAA CCTTTTGTGA CTGAATGCCA TGTTTCATTG
     3961 CTCTCCTCCA GTTGCACATT GGACAAAGCC TGGATTTACA AAACCACACT CGATACAACT
     4021 TTCTTTCGCC TGTTTCACGA TTTTGTTTAT ACTCTAATAT TTCAGCACAA TCTTTTACTC
     4081 TTTCAGCCTT TTTAAATTCA AGAATATGCA GAAGTTCAAA GTAATCAACA TTAGCGATTT
     4141 TCTTTTCTCT CCATGGCCTC ACTTTTCCAC TTTTTGTCTT GTCCACTAAA ACCCTTGATT
     4201 TTTCATCTGA ATAAATGCTA CTATTAGGAC ACATAATATT AAAAGAAACC CCCATCTATT
     4261 TAGTTATTTG TTTGGTCACT TATAACTTTA ACAGATGGGG TTTTTCTGTG CAACCAATTT
     4321 TAAGGGTTTT CAATACTTTA AAACACATAC ATACCAACAC TTCAACGCAC CTTTCAGCAA
     4381 CTAAAATAAA AATGACGTTA TTTCTATATG TATCAAGAAT AGAAAGAACT CGTTTTTCGC
     4441 TACGCTCAAA ACGCAAAAAA AGCACTCATT CGAGTGCTTT TTCTTATCGC TCCAAATCAT
     4501 GCGATTTTTT CCTCTTTGCT TTTCTTTGCT CACGAAGTTC TCGATCACGC TGCAAAACAT
     4561 CTTGAAGCGA AAAAGTATTC TTCTTTTCTT CCGATCGCTC ATGCTGACGC ACGAAAAGCC
     4621 CTCTAGGCGC ATAGGAACAA CTCCTAAATG CATGTGAGGG GTTTTCTCGT CCATGTGAAC
     4681 AGTCGCATAC GCAATATTTT GTTTCCCATA CTGCATTAAT GAATCGGCCA ACGCGCGGGG
     4741 AGAGGCGGTT TGCGTATTGG GCGCTCTTGC GCTTCCTCGC TCACTGACTC GCTGCGCTCG
     4801 GTCGTTCGGC TGCGGCGAGC GGTATCAGCT CACTCAAAGG CGGTAATACG GTTATCCACA
     4861 GAATCAGGGG CGCTAGCAAG GAGGATCCTT TAACTCTGGC AACCCTCAAA ATTGAATGAG
     4921 ACATGCTACA CCTCCGGATA ATAAATATAT ATAAACGTAT ATAGATTTCA TAAAGTCTAA
     4981 CACACTAGAC TTATTTACTT CGTAATTAAG TCGTTAAACC GTGTGCTCTA CGACCAAAAC
     5041 TATAAAACCT TTAAGAACTT TCTTTTTTTA CAAGAAAAAA GAAATTAGAT AAATCTCTCA
     5101 TATCTTTTAT TCAATAATCG CATCCGATTG CAGTATAAAT TTAACGATCA CTCATCATGT
     5161 TCATATTTAT CAGAGGTCGT GCTATAATTA TACTAATTTT ATAAGGAGGA AAAAATATGG
     5221 GCATTTTTAG TATTTTTGTA ATCAGCACAG TTCATTATCA ACCAAACAAA AAATAAGTGG
     5281 TTATAATGAA TCGTTAATAA GCAAAATTCA TATAACCAAA TTAAAGAGGG TTATAAATGA
     5341 ACGAGAAAAA TATAAAACAC AGTCAAAACT TTATTACTTC AAAACATAAT ATAGATAAAA
     5401 TAATGACAAA TATAAGATTA AATGAACATG ATAATATCTT TGAAATCGGC TCAGGAAAAG
     5461 GCCATTTTAC CCTTGAATTA GTAAAGAGGT GTAATTTCGT AACTGCCATT GAAATAGACC
     5521 ATAAATTATG CAAAACTACA GAAAATAAAC TTGTTGATCA CGATAATTTC CAAGTTTTAA
     5581 ACAAGGATAT ATTGCAGTTT AAATTTCCTA AAAACCAATC CTATAAAATA TATGGTAATA
     5641 TACCTTATAA CATAAGTACG GATATAATAC GCAAAATTGT TTTTGATAGT ATAGCTAATG
     5701 AGATTTATTT AATCGTGGAA TACGGGTTTG CTAAAAGATT ATTAAATACA AAACGCTCAT
     5761 TGGCATTACT TTTAATGGCA GAAGTTGATA TTTCTATATT AAGTATGGTT CCAAGAGAAT
     5821 ATTTTCATCC TAAACCTAAA GTGAATAGCT CACTTATCAG ATTAAGTAGA AAAAAATCAA
     5881 GAATATCACA CAAAGATAAA CAAAAGTATA ATTATTTCGT TATGAAATGG GTTAACAAAG
     5941 AATACAAGAA AATATTTACA AAAAATCAAT TTAACAATTC CTTAAAACAT GCAGGAATTG
     6001 ACGATTTAAA CAATATTAGC TTTGAACAAT TCTTATCTCT TTTCAATAGC TATAAATTAT
     6061 TTAATAAGTA AGCTTGTTAA GGGATGCATA AACTGCATCC CTTAACTTGT TTTTCGTGTG
     6121 CCTATTTTTT GTGAATCGAT TATGTCTTTT GCGCAGTCGG CCGCTATACC CTCGTCTCAA
     6181 CCAAAGCAAT CAACCCATCA ACCACCTGGT CGTTGGGATT GTCCTGACCG AAGCGGGACA
     6241 GGTCCACGAG CAGGCAATGC TTGTTGGGCA TGGTGAGGTG GATGTCTTTC ACTTCCGGCA
     6301 CGCAGCCGAG GACTTTTTGC GCCATATCGT AAAGTGTGTG CTGAACGGAT TCGCTTTCGT
     6361 GTTCAGCGAA AGAGGCGAGA AGGAGATTCC ttaagaccca ctttcacatt taagttgttt
     6421 ttctaatccg catatgatca attcaaggcc gaataagaag gctggctctg caccttggtg
     6481 atcaaataat tcgatagctt gtcgtaataa tggcggcata ctatcagtag taggtgtttc
     6541 cctttcttct ttagcgactt gatgctcttg atcttccaat acgcaaccta aagtaaaatg
     6601 ccccacagcg ctgagtgcat ataatgcatt ctctagtgaa aaaccttgtt ggcataaaaa
     6661 ggctaattga ttttcgagag tttcatactg tttttctgta ggccgtgtac ctaaatgtac
     6721 ttttgctcca tcgcgatgac ttagtaaagc acatctaaaa cttttagcgt tattacgtaa
     6781 aaaatcttgc cagctttccc cttctaaagg gcaaaagtga gtatggtgcc tatctaacat
     6841 ctcaatggct aaggcgtcga gcaaagcccg cttatttttt acatgccaat acaatgtagg
     6901 ctgctctaca cctagcttct gggcgagttt acgggttgtt aaaccttcga ttccgacctc
     6961 attaagcagc tctaatgcgc tgttaatcac tttactttta tctaatctag acatcatAAT
     7021 AAATGTGTCA GGCTTTTCAA GAAACCTAAA TAAAAGTAGA GCAGGGAAAT CTAACAGATT
     7081 CTCTACTCTA CTTTTTCTCT CTTTATTGAA GGGAAATTTA AAAGTGAAAA GTATTTTGGC
     7141 ATCGTCCGCC TATTGATGTA AAATAGAAGT AAGTGCAGTA GAAGGGGGTA TGAAAAATGg
     7201 gttctcacca ccaccaccat cacACTGGGA CTACGGCAA
//
