# Supplementary material for: A genetic platform for a biocementation bacterium
Source: bioRxiv preprint, doi:10.64898/2025.12.05.692644, version 1 (2025-12-06)
Supplement: Plasmid Sequences [file 692644_file03.zip › Sporosarcina Plasmid Vectors/Promoter library variant plasmids/pGLU_511_14.gb]

LOCUS       pGLU_511_14             7260 bp ds-DNA     circular     02-DEC-2025
DEFINITION  .
FEATURES             Location/Qualifiers
     prokaryote t... 703..760
                     /label="TAmarelleT7"
                     /ApEinfo_revcolor="#f58a5e"
                     /ApEinfo_fwdcolor="#f58a5e"
     miscellaneous   774..1019
                     /label="oriT"
                     /ApEinfo_revcolor="#84b0dc"
                     /ApEinfo_fwdcolor="#84b0dc"
     miscellaneous   1043..1082
                     /label="UNSX"
                     /ApEinfo_revcolor="#9eafd2"
                     /ApEinfo_fwdcolor="#9eafd2"
     prokaryote p... 1083..1114
                     /label="L2U8H11"
                     /ApEinfo_revcolor="#75c6a9"
                     /ApEinfo_fwdcolor="#75c6a9"
     primer_bind     complement(1167..1187)
                     /label="M13-rev"
                     /ApEinfo_revcolor="#85dae9"
                     /ApEinfo_fwdcolor="#85dae9"
     primer_bind     complement(1171..1187)
                     /label="M13 rev"
                     /ApEinfo_revcolor="#c7b0e3"
                     /ApEinfo_fwdcolor="#c7b0e3"
     ori             1377..1765
                     /label="R6K ORI"
                     /ApEinfo_revcolor="#85dae9"
                     /ApEinfo_fwdcolor="#85dae9"
     terminator      1914..2008
                     /label="lambda t0 terminator"
                     /ApEinfo_revcolor="#faac61"
                     /ApEinfo_fwdcolor="#faac61"
     CDS             complement(2029..2688)
                     /label="cat"
                     /ApEinfo_revcolor="#ffef86"
                     /ApEinfo_fwdcolor="#ffef86"
     promoter        complement(2689..2791)
                     /label="Pcat"
                     /ApEinfo_revcolor="#9eafd2"
                     /ApEinfo_fwdcolor="#9eafd2"
     primer_bind     2892..2909
                     /label="M13-fwd"
                     /ApEinfo_revcolor="#85dae9"
                     /ApEinfo_fwdcolor="#85dae9"
     primer_bind     2893..2909
                     /label="M13 fwd"
                     /ApEinfo_revcolor="#d59687"
                     /ApEinfo_fwdcolor="#d59687"
     prokaryote t... 2962..2991
                     /label="L2U5H11"
                     /ApEinfo_revcolor="#f8d3a9"
                     /ApEinfo_fwdcolor="#f8d3a9"
     spacer          2992..3031
                     /label="UNS_1"
                     /ApEinfo_revcolor="#c6c9d1"
                     /ApEinfo_fwdcolor="#c6c9d1"
     miscellaneous   2992..3031
                     /label="UNS1"
                     /ApEinfo_revcolor="#9eafd2"
                     /ApEinfo_fwdcolor="#9eafd2"
     Primer site     3055..3084
                     /label="F-skpp-asm-15-mer-2x"
                     /ApEinfo_revcolor="#f58a5e"
                     /ApEinfo_fwdcolor="#f58a5e"
     misc_feature    3055..3084
                     /label="F primer binding"
                     /ApEinfo_revcolor="#d6b295"
                     /ApEinfo_fwdcolor="#d6b295"
     ORI barcode     3055..3134
                     /label="ORI_BC_30"
                     /ApEinfo_revcolor="#faac61"
                     /ApEinfo_fwdcolor="#faac61"
     Barcode         3085..3104
                     /label="BC.0030"
                     /ApEinfo_revcolor="#c6c9d1"
                     /ApEinfo_fwdcolor="#c6c9d1"
     Primer site     3105..3134
                     /label="R-skpp-asm-15-mer-2x"
                     /ApEinfo_revcolor="#f58a5e"
                     /ApEinfo_fwdcolor="#f58a5e"
     misc_feature    complement(3105..3134)
                     /label="R primer binding"
                     /ApEinfo_revcolor="#d6b295"
                     /ApEinfo_fwdcolor="#d6b295"
     ORI             3139..4870
                     /label="pTHT15 ORI"
                     /ApEinfo_revcolor="#f58a5e"
                     /ApEinfo_fwdcolor="#f58a5e"
     prokaryote p... 4884..5335
                     /label="PermC"
                     /ApEinfo_revcolor="#faac61"
                     /ApEinfo_fwdcolor="#faac61"
     RBS             5204..5214
                     /label="bsRBS"
                     /ApEinfo_revcolor="#b7e6d7"
                     /ApEinfo_fwdcolor="#b7e6d7"
     CDS             5337..6071
                     /label="ermC"
                     /ApEinfo_revcolor="#ffef86"
                     /ApEinfo_fwdcolor="#ffef86"
     prokaryote t... 6076..6161
                     /label="TermC"
                     /ApEinfo_revcolor="#f8d3a9"
                     /ApEinfo_fwdcolor="#f8d3a9"
     misc_feature    6170..6209
                     /label="UNS_8"
                     /ApEinfo_revcolor="#c6c9d1"
                     /ApEinfo_fwdcolor="#c6c9d1"
     prokaryote t... complement(6210..6390)
                     /label="TAmarelleT9"
                     /ApEinfo_revcolor="#f58a5e"
                     /ApEinfo_fwdcolor="#f58a5e"
     misc_feature    complement(6394..7017)
                     /label="tetR"
                     /ApEinfo_revcolor="#f58a5e"
                     /ApEinfo_fwdcolor="#f58a5e"
     prokaryote p... 7018..7117
                     /label="P19"
                     /ApEinfo_revcolor="#f58a5e"
                     /ApEinfo_fwdcolor="#f58a5e"
     prokaryote p... 7118..7217
                     /label="P1_p"
                     /ApEinfo_revcolor="#f58a5e"
                     /ApEinfo_fwdcolor="#f58a5e"
     misc_feature    7182..7200
                     /label="Tet Operator"
                     /ApEinfo_revcolor="#84b0dc"
                     /ApEinfo_fwdcolor="#84b0dc"
     NGS barcode     7245..7259
                     /label="Barcode 14"
                     /ApEinfo_revcolor="#faac61"
                     /ApEinfo_fwdcolor="#faac61"
     CDS             7260..698
                     /label="mScarlet-I"
                     /ApEinfo_revcolor="#ffef86"
                     /ApEinfo_fwdcolor="#ffef86"
ORIGIN
        1 TGGTGAGTAA GGGTGAAGCC GTGATTAAAG AGTTCATGCG CTTCAAAGTG CATATGGAGG
       61 GCTCAATGAA CGGCCATGAA TTTGAAATTG AAGGTGAAGG AGAAGGCCGT CCGTATGAGG
      121 GCACCCAGAC CGCCAAACTG AAAGTCACAA AGGGTGGCCC GCTGCCGTTT TCGTGGGATA
      181 TTTTATCCCC TCAATTCATG TACGGCAGCC GGGCGTTTAT TAAACACCCG GCGGATATCC
      241 CGGATTACTA TAAGCAATCT TTTCCAGAAG GCTTTAAATG GGAGCGCGTG ATGAATTTTG
      301 AAGACGGAGG TGCTGTTACC GTGACCCAGG ACACGAGCTT AGAAGACGGT ACCTTGATCT
      361 ATAAGGTAAA GCTGCGTGGT ACCAATTTCC CGCCGGATGG GCCAGTTATG CAGAAAAAGA
      421 CTATGGGCTG GGAAGCATCG ACGGAGCGTC TTTACCCCGA AGACGGCGTC CTGAAAGGCG
      481 ATATTAAAAT GGCCCTGCGA CTGAAAGACG GCGGTCGCTA CCTTGCAGAT TTCAAAACAA
      541 CGTATAAAGC GAAAAAACCT GTGCAGATGC CCGGGGCGTA CAACGTTGAT CGCAAACTAG
      601 ATATCACTTC ACACAACGAA GATTACACGG TAGTCGAACA GTATGAACGT AGCGAGGGGC
      661 GCCATAGCAC CGGAGGCATG GATGAACTCT ATAAATAAGC TTCGCTCGTG CTCGCCGCGA
      721 CCTTCCTCTT CATGCACCTC TTCGGCATCG GGCTGCACAA CGCTACAGAG GAGCTTTTCC
      781 GCTGCATAAC CCTGCTTCGG GGTCATTATA GCGATTTTTT CGGTATATCC ATCCTTTTTC
      841 GCACGATATA CAGGATTTTG CCAAAGGGTT CGTGTAGACT TTCCTTGGTG TATCCAACGG
      901 CGTCAGCCGG GCAGGATAGG TGAAGTAGGC CCACCCGCGA GCGGGTGTTC CTTCTTCACT
      961 GTCCCTTATT CGCACCTGGC GGTGCTCAAC GGGAATCCTG CTCTGCGAGG CTGGCCGTAC
     1021 GCTAGGTATA CTTGAGACCA CCCCAGGATA CATAGATTAC CACAACTCCG AGCCCTTCCA
     1081 CCTAGCGTGC TAACCACGCA CGCTATTGTT GTATAGGCTA GGTGGAGGCT CAGTGATGAT
     1141 AAGTCTGCGA TGGTGGATGC ATGTGTCATG GTCATAGCTG TTTCCTGTGT GAAATTGTTA
     1201 TCCGCTCAGA GGGCACAATC CTATTCCGCG CTATCCGACA ATCTCCAAGA CATTAGGTGG
     1261 AGTTCAGTTC GGCGTATGGC ATATGTCGCT GGAAAGAACA TGTGAGCAAA AGGCCAGCAA
     1321 AAGGCCAGGA ACCGTAAAAA GGCCGCGTTG CTGGCGTTac agctgggcgc gccccatgtc
     1381 agccgttaag tgttcctgtg tcactcaaaa ttgctttgag aggctctaag ggcttctcag
     1441 tgcgttacat ccctggcttg ttgtccacaa ccgttaaacc ttaaaggctt taaaagcctt
     1501 atatattctt ttttttctta taaaacttaa aaccttagag gctatttaag ttgctgattt
     1561 atattaattt tattgttcaa acatgagagc ttagtacgtg aaacatgaga gcttagtacg
     1621 ttagccatga gagcttagta cgttagccat gagggtttag ttcgttaaac atgagagctt
     1681 agtacgttaa acatgagagc ttagtacgtg aaacatgaga gcttagtacg tactatcaac
     1741 aggttgaact gctgatcttc agatcggcgc gccggccggc cGAAGATCCT TTGATCTTTT
     1801 CTACGGGGTC TGACGCTCTA TTCAACAAAG CCGCCGTCCC GTCAAGTCAG CGTAAATGGG
     1861 TAGGGGGCTT CAAATCGTCC CCCCATACGA TATAAGTTGT TACTAGTGCT TGGATTCTCA
     1921 CCAATAAAAA ACGCCCGGCG GCAACCGAGC GTTCTGAACA AATCCAGATG GAGTTCTGAG
     1981 GTCATTACTG GATCTATCAA CAGGAGTCCA AGCGAGCTCG ATATCAAATT ACGCCCCGCC
     2041 CTGCCACTCA TCGCAGTACT GTTGTAATTC ATTAAGCATT CTGCCGACAT GGAAGCCATC
     2101 ACAAACGGCA TGATGAACCT GAATCGCCAG CGGCATCAGC ACCTTGTCGC CTTGCGTATA
     2161 ATATTTGCCC ATGGTGAAAA CGGGGGCGAA GAAGTTGTCC ATATTGGCCA CGTTTAAATC
     2221 AAAACTGGTG AAACTCACCC AGGGATTGGC TGAGACGAAA AACATATTCT CAATAAACCC
     2281 TTTAGGGAAA TAGGCCAGGT TTTCACCGTA ACACGCCACA TCTTGCGAAT ATATGTGTAG
     2341 AAACTGCCGG AAATCGTCGT GGTATTCACT CCAGAGCGAT GAAAACGTTT CAGTTTGCTC
     2401 ATGGAAAACG GTGTAACAAG GGTGAACACT ATCCCATATC ACCAGCTCAC CGTCTTTCAT
     2461 TGCCATACGA AATTCCGGAT GAGCATTCAT CAGGCGGGCA AGAATGTGAA TAAAGGCCGG
     2521 ATAAAACTTG TGCTTATTTT TCTTTACGGT CTTTAAAAAG GCCGTAATAT CCAGCTGAAC
     2581 GGTCTGGTTA TAGGTACATT GAGCAACTGA CTGAAATGCC TCAAAATGTT CTTTACGATG
     2641 CCATTGGGAT ATATCAACGG TGGTATATCC AGTGATTTTT TTCTCCATTT TAGCTTCCTT
     2701 AGCTCCTGAA AATCTCGATA ACTCAAAAAA TACGCCCGGT AGTGATCTTA TTTCATTATG
     2761 GTGAAAGTTG GAACCTCTTA CGTGCCGATC AACGTCTCAT TGATACCTGA AACAAAACCC
     2821 ATCGTACGGC CAAGGAAGTC TCCAATAACT GTGATCCACC ACAAGCGCCA GGGTTTTCCC
     2881 AGTCACGACG TTGTAAAACG ACGGCCAGTC ATGCATAATC CGCACGCATC TGGAATAAGG
     2941 AAGTGCCATT CCGCCTGACC TTAGCGTGCG AACAGCACGC TATTGTTGTA TCATTACTCG
     3001 CATCCATTCT CAGGCTGTCT CGTCTCGTCT CCGAGGTCTC AGGAGAATGA GTCAGGGTCA
     3061 CGCGTAGGAC GCGTCGAGTA GGGTTTCTTG TCGACTCCAT GTCAGTTCCG CAGCCACACG
     3121 CCGTGTGAAG CTGGGGAGGT TCATTTGATA TGCCTCCTAA ATTTTTATCT AAAGTGAATT
     3181 TAGGAGGCTT ACTTGTCTGC TTTCTTCATT AGAATCAATC CTTTTTTAAA AGTCAATCCC
     3241 GTTTGTTGAA CTACTCTTTA ATAAAATAAT TTTTCCGTTC CCAATTCCAC ATTGCAATAA
     3301 TAGAAAATCC ATCTTCATCG GCTTTTTCGT CATCATCTGT ATGAATCAAA TCGCCTTCTT
     3361 CTGTGTCATC AAGGTTTAAT TTTTTATGTA TTTCTTTTAA CAAACCACCA TAGGAGATTA
     3421 ACCTTTTACG GTGTAAACCT TCCTCCAAAT CAGACAAACG TTTCAAATTC TTTTCTTCAT
     3481 CATCGGTCAT AAAATCCGTA TCCTTTACAG GATATTTTGC AGTTTCGTCA ATTGCCGATT
     3541 GTATATCCGA TTTATATTTA TTTTTCGGTC GAATCATTTG AACTTTTACA TTTGGATCAT
     3601 AGTCTAATTT CATTGCCTTT TTCCAAAATT GAATCCATTG TTTTTGATTC ACGTAGTTTT
     3661 CTGTATTCTT AAAATAAGTT GGTTCCACAC ATACCAATAC ATGCATGTGC TGATTATAAG
     3721 AATTATCTTT ATTATTTATT GTCACTTCCG TTGCACGCAT AAAACCAACA AGATTTTTAT
     3781 TAATTTTTTT ATATTGCATC ATTCGGCGAA ATCCTTGAGC CATATCTGAC AAACTCTTAT
     3841 TTAATTCTTC GCCATCATAA ACATTTTTAA CTGTTAATGT GAGAAACAAC CAACGAACTG
     3901 TTGGCTTTTG TTTAATAACT TCAGCAACAA CCTTTTGTGA CTGAATGCCA TGTTTCATTG
     3961 CTCTCCTCCA GTTGCACATT GGACAAAGCC TGGATTTACA AAACCACACT CGATACAACT
     4021 TTCTTTCGCC TGTTTCACGA TTTTGTTTAT ACTCTAATAT TTCAGCACAA TCTTTTACTC
     4081 TTTCAGCCTT TTTAAATTCA AGAATATGCA GAAGTTCAAA GTAATCAACA TTAGCGATTT
     4141 TCTTTTCTCT CCATGGCCTC ACTTTTCCAC TTTTTGTCTT GTCCACTAAA ACCCTTGATT
     4201 TTTCATCTGA ATAAATGCTA CTATTAGGAC ACATAATATT AAAAGAAACC CCCATCTATT
     4261 TAGTTATTTG TTTGGTCACT TATAACTTTA ACAGATGGGG TTTTTCTGTG CAACCAATTT
     4321 TAAGGGTTTT CAATACTTTA AAACACATAC ATACCAACAC TTCAACGCAC CTTTCAGCAA
     4381 CTAAAATAAA AATGACGTTA TTTCTATATG TATCAAGAAT AGAAAGAACT CGTTTTTCGC
     4441 TACGCTCAAA ACGCAAAAAA AGCACTCATT CGAGTGCTTT TTCTTATCGC TCCAAATCAT
     4501 GCGATTTTTT CCTCTTTGCT TTTCTTTGCT CACGAAGTTC TCGATCACGC TGCAAAACAT
     4561 CTTGAAGCGA AAAAGTATTC TTCTTTTCTT CCGATCGCTC ATGCTGACGC ACGAAAAGCC
     4621 CTCTAGGCGC ATAGGAACAA CTCCTAAATG CATGTGAGGG GTTTTCTCGT CCATGTGAAC
     4681 AGTCGCATAC GCAATATTTT GTTTCCCATA CTGCATTAAT GAATCGGCCA ACGCGCGGGG
     4741 AGAGGCGGTT TGCGTATTGG GCGCTCTTGC GCTTCCTCGC TCACTGACTC GCTGCGCTCG
     4801 GTCGTTCGGC TGCGGCGAGC GGTATCAGCT CACTCAAAGG CGGTAATACG GTTATCCACA
     4861 GAATCAGGGG CGCTAGCAAG GAGGATCCTT TAACTCTGGC AACCCTCAAA ATTGAATGAG
     4921 ACATGCTACA CCTCCGGATA ATAAATATAT ATAAACGTAT ATAGATTTCA TAAAGTCTAA
     4981 CACACTAGAC TTATTTACTT CGTAATTAAG TCGTTAAACC GTGTGCTCTA CGACCAAAAC
     5041 TATAAAACCT TTAAGAACTT TCTTTTTTTA CAAGAAAAAA GAAATTAGAT AAATCTCTCA
     5101 TATCTTTTAT TCAATAATCG CATCCGATTG CAGTATAAAT TTAACGATCA CTCATCATGT
     5161 TCATATTTAT CAGAGGTCGT GCTATAATTA TACTAATTTT ATAAGGAGGA AAAAATATGG
     5221 GCATTTTTAG TATTTTTGTA ATCAGCACAG TTCATTATCA ACCAAACAAA AAATAAGTGG
     5281 TTATAATGAA TCGTTAATAA GCAAAATTCA TATAACCAAA TTAAAGAGGG TTATAAATGA
     5341 ACGAGAAAAA TATAAAACAC AGTCAAAACT TTATTACTTC AAAACATAAT ATAGATAAAA
     5401 TAATGACAAA TATAAGATTA AATGAACATG ATAATATCTT TGAAATCGGC TCAGGAAAAG
     5461 GCCATTTTAC CCTTGAATTA GTAAAGAGGT GTAATTTCGT AACTGCCATT GAAATAGACC
     5521 ATAAATTATG CAAAACTACA GAAAATAAAC TTGTTGATCA CGATAATTTC CAAGTTTTAA
     5581 ACAAGGATAT ATTGCAGTTT AAATTTCCTA AAAACCAATC CTATAAAATA TATGGTAATA
     5641 TACCTTATAA CATAAGTACG GATATAATAC GCAAAATTGT TTTTGATAGT ATAGCTAATG
     5701 AGATTTATTT AATCGTGGAA TACGGGTTTG CTAAAAGATT ATTAAATACA AAACGCTCAT
     5761 TGGCATTACT TTTAATGGCA GAAGTTGATA TTTCTATATT AAGTATGGTT CCAAGAGAAT
     5821 ATTTTCATCC TAAACCTAAA GTGAATAGCT CACTTATCAG ATTAAGTAGA AAAAAATCAA
     5881 GAATATCACA CAAAGATAAA CAAAAGTATA ATTATTTCGT TATGAAATGG GTTAACAAAG
     5941 AATACAAGAA AATATTTACA AAAAATCAAT TTAACAATTC CTTAAAACAT GCAGGAATTG
     6001 ACGATTTAAA CAATATTAGC TTTGAACAAT TCTTATCTCT TTTCAATAGC TATAAATTAT
     6061 TTAATAAGTA AGCTTGTTAA GGGATGCATA AACTGCATCC CTTAACTTGT TTTTCGTGTG
     6121 CCTATTTTTT GTGAATCGAT TATGTCTTTT GCGCAGTCGG CCGCTATACC CTCGTCTCAA
     6181 CCAAAGCAAT CAACCCATCA ACCACCTGGT CGTTGGGATT GTCCTGACCG AAGCGGGACA
     6241 GGTCCACGAG CAGGCAATGC TTGTTGGGCA TGGTGAGGTG GATGTCTTTC ACTTCCGGCA
     6301 CGCAGCCGAG GACTTTTTGC GCCATATCGT AAAGTGTGTG CTGAACGGAT TCGCTTTCGT
     6361 GTTCAGCGAA AGAGGCGAGA AGGAGATTCC ttaagaccca ctttcacatt taagttgttt
     6421 ttctaatccg catatgatca attcaaggcc gaataagaag gctggctctg caccttggtg
     6481 atcaaataat tcgatagctt gtcgtaataa tggcggcata ctatcagtag taggtgtttc
     6541 cctttcttct ttagcgactt gatgctcttg atcttccaat acgcaaccta aagtaaaatg
     6601 ccccacagcg ctgagtgcat ataatgcatt ctctagtgaa aaaccttgtt ggcataaaaa
     6661 ggctaattga ttttcgagag tttcatactg tttttctgta ggccgtgtac ctaaatgtac
     6721 ttttgctcca tcgcgatgac ttagtaaagc acatctaaaa cttttagcgt tattacgtaa
     6781 aaaatcttgc cagctttccc cttctaaagg gcaaaagtga gtatggtgcc tatctaacat
     6841 ctcaatggct aaggcgtcga gcaaagcccg cttatttttt acatgccaat acaatgtagg
     6901 ctgctctaca cctagcttct gggcgagttt acgggttgtt aaaccttcga ttccgacctc
     6961 attaagcagc tctaatgcgc tgttaatcac tttactttta tctaatctag acatcatATA
     7021 TAGCACTCCT TTAAACTAAT TAATATTACT TTAGCACGTT CTGAAACATT TTGGGTTATT
     7081 TACCGTATAC TTGATTGTAA AACAAAAGGG AGGAAATttt tcagtataaa taagctatag
     7141 agtataggtg actggggatt aatctccagt acctataaaa atccctatca gtgatagaga
     7201 taaggaggct ttccataATG ggttctcacc accaccacca tcacACAAGC GGAACTGGAA
//
