# Supplementary material for: A genetic platform for a biocementation bacterium
Source: bioRxiv preprint, doi:10.64898/2025.12.05.692644, version 1 (2025-12-06)
Supplement: Plasmid Sequences [file 692644_file03.zip › Sporosarcina Plasmid Vectors/Promoter library variant plasmids/pGLU_511_45.gb]

LOCUS       pGLU_511_45             7260 bp ds-DNA     circular     02-DEC-2025
DEFINITION  .
FEATURES             Location/Qualifiers
     prokaryote t... 703..760
                     /label="TAmarelleT7"
                     /ApEinfo_revcolor="#f58a5e"
                     /ApEinfo_fwdcolor="#f58a5e"
     miscellaneous   774..1019
                     /label="oriT"
                     /ApEinfo_revcolor="#84b0dc"
                     /ApEinfo_fwdcolor="#84b0dc"
     miscellaneous   1043..1082
                     /label="UNSX"
                     /ApEinfo_revcolor="#9eafd2"
                     /ApEinfo_fwdcolor="#9eafd2"
     prokaryote p... 1083..1114
                     /label="L2U8H11"
                     /ApEinfo_revcolor="#75c6a9"
                     /ApEinfo_fwdcolor="#75c6a9"
     primer_bind     complement(1167..1187)
                     /label="M13-rev"
                     /ApEinfo_revcolor="#85dae9"
                     /ApEinfo_fwdcolor="#85dae9"
     primer_bind     complement(1171..1187)
                     /label="M13 rev"
                     /ApEinfo_revcolor="#c7b0e3"
                     /ApEinfo_fwdcolor="#c7b0e3"
     ori             1377..1765
                     /label="R6K ORI"
                     /ApEinfo_revcolor="#85dae9"
                     /ApEinfo_fwdcolor="#85dae9"
     terminator      1914..2008
                     /label="lambda t0 terminator"
                     /ApEinfo_revcolor="#faac61"
                     /ApEinfo_fwdcolor="#faac61"
     CDS             complement(2029..2688)
                     /label="cat"
                     /ApEinfo_revcolor="#ffef86"
                     /ApEinfo_fwdcolor="#ffef86"
     promoter        complement(2689..2791)
                     /label="Pcat"
                     /ApEinfo_revcolor="#9eafd2"
                     /ApEinfo_fwdcolor="#9eafd2"
     primer_bind     2892..2909
                     /label="M13-fwd"
                     /ApEinfo_revcolor="#85dae9"
                     /ApEinfo_fwdcolor="#85dae9"
     primer_bind     2893..2909
                     /label="M13 fwd"
                     /ApEinfo_revcolor="#d59687"
                     /ApEinfo_fwdcolor="#d59687"
     prokaryote t... 2962..2991
                     /label="L2U5H11"
                     /ApEinfo_revcolor="#f8d3a9"
                     /ApEinfo_fwdcolor="#f8d3a9"
     miscellaneous   2992..3031
                     /label="UNS1"
                     /ApEinfo_revcolor="#9eafd2"
                     /ApEinfo_fwdcolor="#9eafd2"
     spacer          2992..3031
                     /label="UNS_1"
                     /ApEinfo_revcolor="#c6c9d1"
                     /ApEinfo_fwdcolor="#c6c9d1"
     Primer site     3055..3084
                     /label="F-skpp-asm-15-mer-2x"
                     /ApEinfo_revcolor="#f58a5e"
                     /ApEinfo_fwdcolor="#f58a5e"
     misc_feature    3055..3084
                     /label="F primer binding"
                     /ApEinfo_revcolor="#d6b295"
                     /ApEinfo_fwdcolor="#d6b295"
     ORI barcode     3055..3134
                     /label="ORI_BC_30"
                     /ApEinfo_revcolor="#faac61"
                     /ApEinfo_fwdcolor="#faac61"
     Barcode         3085..3104
                     /label="BC.0030"
                     /ApEinfo_revcolor="#c6c9d1"
                     /ApEinfo_fwdcolor="#c6c9d1"
     Primer site     3105..3134
                     /label="R-skpp-asm-15-mer-2x"
                     /ApEinfo_revcolor="#f58a5e"
                     /ApEinfo_fwdcolor="#f58a5e"
     misc_feature    complement(3105..3134)
                     /label="R primer binding"
                     /ApEinfo_revcolor="#d6b295"
                     /ApEinfo_fwdcolor="#d6b295"
     ORI             3139..4870
                     /label="pTHT15 ORI"
                     /ApEinfo_revcolor="#f58a5e"
                     /ApEinfo_fwdcolor="#f58a5e"
     prokaryote p... 4884..5335
                     /label="PermC"
                     /ApEinfo_revcolor="#faac61"
                     /ApEinfo_fwdcolor="#faac61"
     RBS             5204..5214
                     /label="bsRBS"
                     /ApEinfo_revcolor="#b7e6d7"
                     /ApEinfo_fwdcolor="#b7e6d7"
     CDS             5337..6071
                     /label="ermC"
                     /ApEinfo_revcolor="#ffef86"
                     /ApEinfo_fwdcolor="#ffef86"
     prokaryote t... 6076..6161
                     /label="TermC"
                     /ApEinfo_revcolor="#f8d3a9"
                     /ApEinfo_fwdcolor="#f8d3a9"
     misc_feature    6170..6209
                     /label="UNS_8"
                     /ApEinfo_revcolor="#c6c9d1"
                     /ApEinfo_fwdcolor="#c6c9d1"
     prokaryote t... complement(6210..6390)
                     /label="TAmarelleT9"
                     /ApEinfo_revcolor="#f58a5e"
                     /ApEinfo_fwdcolor="#f58a5e"
     misc_feature    complement(6394..7017)
                     /label="tetR"
                     /ApEinfo_revcolor="#f58a5e"
                     /ApEinfo_fwdcolor="#f58a5e"
     prokaryote p... 7018..7117
                     /label="P0-2"
                     /ApEinfo_revcolor="#f58a5e"
                     /ApEinfo_fwdcolor="#f58a5e"
     prokaryote p... 7118..7217
                     /label="P3_dc"
                     /ApEinfo_revcolor="#f58a5e"
                     /ApEinfo_fwdcolor="#f58a5e"
     misc_feature    7135..7153
                     /label="Tet Operator"
                     /ApEinfo_revcolor="#84b0dc"
                     /ApEinfo_fwdcolor="#84b0dc"
     misc_feature    7162..7180
                     /label="Tet Operator"
                     /ApEinfo_revcolor="#84b0dc"
                     /ApEinfo_fwdcolor="#84b0dc"
     NGS barcode     7245..7259
                     /label="Barcode 45"
                     /ApEinfo_revcolor="#faac61"
                     /ApEinfo_fwdcolor="#faac61"
     CDS             7260..698
                     /label="mScarlet-I"
                     /ApEinfo_revcolor="#ffef86"
                     /ApEinfo_fwdcolor="#ffef86"
ORIGIN
        1 TGGTGAGTAA GGGTGAAGCC GTGATTAAAG AGTTCATGCG CTTCAAAGTG CATATGGAGG
       61 GCTCAATGAA CGGCCATGAA TTTGAAATTG AAGGTGAAGG AGAAGGCCGT CCGTATGAGG
      121 GCACCCAGAC CGCCAAACTG AAAGTCACAA AGGGTGGCCC GCTGCCGTTT TCGTGGGATA
      181 TTTTATCCCC TCAATTCATG TACGGCAGCC GGGCGTTTAT TAAACACCCG GCGGATATCC
      241 CGGATTACTA TAAGCAATCT TTTCCAGAAG GCTTTAAATG GGAGCGCGTG ATGAATTTTG
      301 AAGACGGAGG TGCTGTTACC GTGACCCAGG ACACGAGCTT AGAAGACGGT ACCTTGATCT
      361 ATAAGGTAAA GCTGCGTGGT ACCAATTTCC CGCCGGATGG GCCAGTTATG CAGAAAAAGA
      421 CTATGGGCTG GGAAGCATCG ACGGAGCGTC TTTACCCCGA AGACGGCGTC CTGAAAGGCG
      481 ATATTAAAAT GGCCCTGCGA CTGAAAGACG GCGGTCGCTA CCTTGCAGAT TTCAAAACAA
      541 CGTATAAAGC GAAAAAACCT GTGCAGATGC CCGGGGCGTA CAACGTTGAT CGCAAACTAG
      601 ATATCACTTC ACACAACGAA GATTACACGG TAGTCGAACA GTATGAACGT AGCGAGGGGC
      661 GCCATAGCAC CGGAGGCATG GATGAACTCT ATAAATAAGC TTCGCTCGTG CTCGCCGCGA
      721 CCTTCCTCTT CATGCACCTC TTCGGCATCG GGCTGCACAA CGCTACAGAG GAGCTTTTCC
      781 GCTGCATAAC CCTGCTTCGG GGTCATTATA GCGATTTTTT CGGTATATCC ATCCTTTTTC
      841 GCACGATATA CAGGATTTTG CCAAAGGGTT CGTGTAGACT TTCCTTGGTG TATCCAACGG
      901 CGTCAGCCGG GCAGGATAGG TGAAGTAGGC CCACCCGCGA GCGGGTGTTC CTTCTTCACT
      961 GTCCCTTATT CGCACCTGGC GGTGCTCAAC GGGAATCCTG CTCTGCGAGG CTGGCCGTAC
     1021 GCTAGGTATA CTTGAGACCA CCCCAGGATA CATAGATTAC CACAACTCCG AGCCCTTCCA
     1081 CCTAGCGTGC TAACCACGCA CGCTATTGTT GTATAGGCTA GGTGGAGGCT CAGTGATGAT
     1141 AAGTCTGCGA TGGTGGATGC ATGTGTCATG GTCATAGCTG TTTCCTGTGT GAAATTGTTA
     1201 TCCGCTCAGA GGGCACAATC CTATTCCGCG CTATCCGACA ATCTCCAAGA CATTAGGTGG
     1261 AGTTCAGTTC GGCGTATGGC ATATGTCGCT GGAAAGAACA TGTGAGCAAA AGGCCAGCAA
     1321 AAGGCCAGGA ACCGTAAAAA GGCCGCGTTG CTGGCGTTac agctgggcgc gccccatgtc
     1381 agccgttaag tgttcctgtg tcactcaaaa ttgctttgag aggctctaag ggcttctcag
     1441 tgcgttacat ccctggcttg ttgtccacaa ccgttaaacc ttaaaggctt taaaagcctt
     1501 atatattctt ttttttctta taaaacttaa aaccttagag gctatttaag ttgctgattt
     1561 atattaattt tattgttcaa acatgagagc ttagtacgtg aaacatgaga gcttagtacg
     1621 ttagccatga gagcttagta cgttagccat gagggtttag ttcgttaaac atgagagctt
     1681 agtacgttaa acatgagagc ttagtacgtg aaacatgaga gcttagtacg tactatcaac
     1741 aggttgaact gctgatcttc agatcggcgc gccggccggc cGAAGATCCT TTGATCTTTT
     1801 CTACGGGGTC TGACGCTCTA TTCAACAAAG CCGCCGTCCC GTCAAGTCAG CGTAAATGGG
     1861 TAGGGGGCTT CAAATCGTCC CCCCATACGA TATAAGTTGT TACTAGTGCT TGGATTCTCA
     1921 CCAATAAAAA ACGCCCGGCG GCAACCGAGC GTTCTGAACA AATCCAGATG GAGTTCTGAG
     1981 GTCATTACTG GATCTATCAA CAGGAGTCCA AGCGAGCTCG ATATCAAATT ACGCCCCGCC
     2041 CTGCCACTCA TCGCAGTACT GTTGTAATTC ATTAAGCATT CTGCCGACAT GGAAGCCATC
     2101 ACAAACGGCA TGATGAACCT GAATCGCCAG CGGCATCAGC ACCTTGTCGC CTTGCGTATA
     2161 ATATTTGCCC ATGGTGAAAA CGGGGGCGAA GAAGTTGTCC ATATTGGCCA CGTTTAAATC
     2221 AAAACTGGTG AAACTCACCC AGGGATTGGC TGAGACGAAA AACATATTCT CAATAAACCC
     2281 TTTAGGGAAA TAGGCCAGGT TTTCACCGTA ACACGCCACA TCTTGCGAAT ATATGTGTAG
     2341 AAACTGCCGG AAATCGTCGT GGTATTCACT CCAGAGCGAT GAAAACGTTT CAGTTTGCTC
     2401 ATGGAAAACG GTGTAACAAG GGTGAACACT ATCCCATATC ACCAGCTCAC CGTCTTTCAT
     2461 TGCCATACGA AATTCCGGAT GAGCATTCAT CAGGCGGGCA AGAATGTGAA TAAAGGCCGG
     2521 ATAAAACTTG TGCTTATTTT TCTTTACGGT CTTTAAAAAG GCCGTAATAT CCAGCTGAAC
     2581 GGTCTGGTTA TAGGTACATT GAGCAACTGA CTGAAATGCC TCAAAATGTT CTTTACGATG
     2641 CCATTGGGAT ATATCAACGG TGGTATATCC AGTGATTTTT TTCTCCATTT TAGCTTCCTT
     2701 AGCTCCTGAA AATCTCGATA ACTCAAAAAA TACGCCCGGT AGTGATCTTA TTTCATTATG
     2761 GTGAAAGTTG GAACCTCTTA CGTGCCGATC AACGTCTCAT TGATACCTGA AACAAAACCC
     2821 ATCGTACGGC CAAGGAAGTC TCCAATAACT GTGATCCACC ACAAGCGCCA GGGTTTTCCC
     2881 AGTCACGACG TTGTAAAACG ACGGCCAGTC ATGCATAATC CGCACGCATC TGGAATAAGG
     2941 AAGTGCCATT CCGCCTGACC TTAGCGTGCG AACAGCACGC TATTGTTGTA TCATTACTCG
     3001 CATCCATTCT CAGGCTGTCT CGTCTCGTCT CCGAGGTCTC AGGAGAATGA GTCAGGGTCA
     3061 CGCGTAGGAC GCGTCGAGTA GGGTTTCTTG TCGACTCCAT GTCAGTTCCG CAGCCACACG
     3121 CCGTGTGAAG CTGGGGAGGT TCATTTGATA TGCCTCCTAA ATTTTTATCT AAAGTGAATT
     3181 TAGGAGGCTT ACTTGTCTGC TTTCTTCATT AGAATCAATC CTTTTTTAAA AGTCAATCCC
     3241 GTTTGTTGAA CTACTCTTTA ATAAAATAAT TTTTCCGTTC CCAATTCCAC ATTGCAATAA
     3301 TAGAAAATCC ATCTTCATCG GCTTTTTCGT CATCATCTGT ATGAATCAAA TCGCCTTCTT
     3361 CTGTGTCATC AAGGTTTAAT TTTTTATGTA TTTCTTTTAA CAAACCACCA TAGGAGATTA
     3421 ACCTTTTACG GTGTAAACCT TCCTCCAAAT CAGACAAACG TTTCAAATTC TTTTCTTCAT
     3481 CATCGGTCAT AAAATCCGTA TCCTTTACAG GATATTTTGC AGTTTCGTCA ATTGCCGATT
     3541 GTATATCCGA TTTATATTTA TTTTTCGGTC GAATCATTTG AACTTTTACA TTTGGATCAT
     3601 AGTCTAATTT CATTGCCTTT TTCCAAAATT GAATCCATTG TTTTTGATTC ACGTAGTTTT
     3661 CTGTATTCTT AAAATAAGTT GGTTCCACAC ATACCAATAC ATGCATGTGC TGATTATAAG
     3721 AATTATCTTT ATTATTTATT GTCACTTCCG TTGCACGCAT AAAACCAACA AGATTTTTAT
     3781 TAATTTTTTT ATATTGCATC ATTCGGCGAA ATCCTTGAGC CATATCTGAC AAACTCTTAT
     3841 TTAATTCTTC GCCATCATAA ACATTTTTAA CTGTTAATGT GAGAAACAAC CAACGAACTG
     3901 TTGGCTTTTG TTTAATAACT TCAGCAACAA CCTTTTGTGA CTGAATGCCA TGTTTCATTG
     3961 CTCTCCTCCA GTTGCACATT GGACAAAGCC TGGATTTACA AAACCACACT CGATACAACT
     4021 TTCTTTCGCC TGTTTCACGA TTTTGTTTAT ACTCTAATAT TTCAGCACAA TCTTTTACTC
     4081 TTTCAGCCTT TTTAAATTCA AGAATATGCA GAAGTTCAAA GTAATCAACA TTAGCGATTT
     4141 TCTTTTCTCT CCATGGCCTC ACTTTTCCAC TTTTTGTCTT GTCCACTAAA ACCCTTGATT
     4201 TTTCATCTGA ATAAATGCTA CTATTAGGAC ACATAATATT AAAAGAAACC CCCATCTATT
     4261 TAGTTATTTG TTTGGTCACT TATAACTTTA ACAGATGGGG TTTTTCTGTG CAACCAATTT
     4321 TAAGGGTTTT CAATACTTTA AAACACATAC ATACCAACAC TTCAACGCAC CTTTCAGCAA
     4381 CTAAAATAAA AATGACGTTA TTTCTATATG TATCAAGAAT AGAAAGAACT CGTTTTTCGC
     4441 TACGCTCAAA ACGCAAAAAA AGCACTCATT CGAGTGCTTT TTCTTATCGC TCCAAATCAT
     4501 GCGATTTTTT CCTCTTTGCT TTTCTTTGCT CACGAAGTTC TCGATCACGC TGCAAAACAT
     4561 CTTGAAGCGA AAAAGTATTC TTCTTTTCTT CCGATCGCTC ATGCTGACGC ACGAAAAGCC
     4621 CTCTAGGCGC ATAGGAACAA CTCCTAAATG CATGTGAGGG GTTTTCTCGT CCATGTGAAC
     4681 AGTCGCATAC GCAATATTTT GTTTCCCATA CTGCATTAAT GAATCGGCCA ACGCGCGGGG
     4741 AGAGGCGGTT TGCGTATTGG GCGCTCTTGC GCTTCCTCGC TCACTGACTC GCTGCGCTCG
     4801 GTCGTTCGGC TGCGGCGAGC GGTATCAGCT CACTCAAAGG CGGTAATACG GTTATCCACA
     4861 GAATCAGGGG CGCTAGCAAG GAGGATCCTT TAACTCTGGC AACCCTCAAA ATTGAATGAG
     4921 ACATGCTACA CCTCCGGATA ATAAATATAT ATAAACGTAT ATAGATTTCA TAAAGTCTAA
     4981 CACACTAGAC TTATTTACTT CGTAATTAAG TCGTTAAACC GTGTGCTCTA CGACCAAAAC
     5041 TATAAAACCT TTAAGAACTT TCTTTTTTTA CAAGAAAAAA GAAATTAGAT AAATCTCTCA
     5101 TATCTTTTAT TCAATAATCG CATCCGATTG CAGTATAAAT TTAACGATCA CTCATCATGT
     5161 TCATATTTAT CAGAGGTCGT GCTATAATTA TACTAATTTT ATAAGGAGGA AAAAATATGG
     5221 GCATTTTTAG TATTTTTGTA ATCAGCACAG TTCATTATCA ACCAAACAAA AAATAAGTGG
     5281 TTATAATGAA TCGTTAATAA GCAAAATTCA TATAACCAAA TTAAAGAGGG TTATAAATGA
     5341 ACGAGAAAAA TATAAAACAC AGTCAAAACT TTATTACTTC AAAACATAAT ATAGATAAAA
     5401 TAATGACAAA TATAAGATTA AATGAACATG ATAATATCTT TGAAATCGGC TCAGGAAAAG
     5461 GCCATTTTAC CCTTGAATTA GTAAAGAGGT GTAATTTCGT AACTGCCATT GAAATAGACC
     5521 ATAAATTATG CAAAACTACA GAAAATAAAC TTGTTGATCA CGATAATTTC CAAGTTTTAA
     5581 ACAAGGATAT ATTGCAGTTT AAATTTCCTA AAAACCAATC CTATAAAATA TATGGTAATA
     5641 TACCTTATAA CATAAGTACG GATATAATAC GCAAAATTGT TTTTGATAGT ATAGCTAATG
     5701 AGATTTATTT AATCGTGGAA TACGGGTTTG CTAAAAGATT ATTAAATACA AAACGCTCAT
     5761 TGGCATTACT TTTAATGGCA GAAGTTGATA TTTCTATATT AAGTATGGTT CCAAGAGAAT
     5821 ATTTTCATCC TAAACCTAAA GTGAATAGCT CACTTATCAG ATTAAGTAGA AAAAAATCAA
     5881 GAATATCACA CAAAGATAAA CAAAAGTATA ATTATTTCGT TATGAAATGG GTTAACAAAG
     5941 AATACAAGAA AATATTTACA AAAAATCAAT TTAACAATTC CTTAAAACAT GCAGGAATTG
     6001 ACGATTTAAA CAATATTAGC TTTGAACAAT TCTTATCTCT TTTCAATAGC TATAAATTAT
     6061 TTAATAAGTA AGCTTGTTAA GGGATGCATA AACTGCATCC CTTAACTTGT TTTTCGTGTG
     6121 CCTATTTTTT GTGAATCGAT TATGTCTTTT GCGCAGTCGG CCGCTATACC CTCGTCTCAA
     6181 CCAAAGCAAT CAACCCATCA ACCACCTGGT CGTTGGGATT GTCCTGACCG AAGCGGGACA
     6241 GGTCCACGAG CAGGCAATGC TTGTTGGGCA TGGTGAGGTG GATGTCTTTC ACTTCCGGCA
     6301 CGCAGCCGAG GACTTTTTGC GCCATATCGT AAAGTGTGTG CTGAACGGAT TCGCTTTCGT
     6361 GTTCAGCGAA AGAGGCGAGA AGGAGATTCC ttaagaccca ctttcacatt taagttgttt
     6421 ttctaatccg catatgatca attcaaggcc gaataagaag gctggctctg caccttggtg
     6481 atcaaataat tcgatagctt gtcgtaataa tggcggcata ctatcagtag taggtgtttc
     6541 cctttcttct ttagcgactt gatgctcttg atcttccaat acgcaaccta aagtaaaatg
     6601 ccccacagcg ctgagtgcat ataatgcatt ctctagtgaa aaaccttgtt ggcataaaaa
     6661 ggctaattga ttttcgagag tttcatactg tttttctgta ggccgtgtac ctaaatgtac
     6721 ttttgctcca tcgcgatgac ttagtaaagc acatctaaaa cttttagcgt tattacgtaa
     6781 aaaatcttgc cagctttccc cttctaaagg gcaaaagtga gtatggtgcc tatctaacat
     6841 ctcaatggct aaggcgtcga gcaaagcccg cttatttttt acatgccaat acaatgtagg
     6901 ctgctctaca cctagcttct gggcgagttt acgggttgtt aaaccttcga ttccgacctc
     6961 attaagcagc tctaatgcgc tgttaatcac tttactttta tctaatctag acatcatAAG
     7021 TAGACTGTTG CGCGTTGGGG GTAGCGCCGG CTAACAAAGA CGCCTGGTAC AGCAGGAGTA
     7081 TCAAACCCGT ACAAAGGCAA CATCCTCACT TCGGTGAata ttgaaagatc atgatcccta
     7141 tcagtgatag agaagttgtc atccctatca gtgatagaga taaaatagat ttacaaaaga
     7201 ttcggaggtt ttttaacATG ggttctcacc accaccacca tcacACGAGC GCAGCTACAA
//
