# Supplementary material for: A genetic platform for a biocementation bacterium
Source: bioRxiv preprint, doi:10.64898/2025.12.05.692644, version 1 (2025-12-06)
Supplement: Plasmid Sequences [file 692644_file03.zip › Sporosarcina Plasmid Vectors/Promoter library variant plasmids/pGLU_511_82.gb]

LOCUS       pGLU_511_82             7260 bp ds-DNA     circular     02-DEC-2025
DEFINITION  .
FEATURES             Location/Qualifiers
     prokaryote t... 703..760
                     /label="TAmarelleT7"
                     /ApEinfo_revcolor="#f58a5e"
                     /ApEinfo_fwdcolor="#f58a5e"
     miscellaneous   774..1019
                     /label="oriT"
                     /ApEinfo_revcolor="#84b0dc"
                     /ApEinfo_fwdcolor="#84b0dc"
     miscellaneous   1043..1082
                     /label="UNSX"
                     /ApEinfo_revcolor="#9eafd2"
                     /ApEinfo_fwdcolor="#9eafd2"
     prokaryote p... 1083..1114
                     /label="L2U8H11"
                     /ApEinfo_revcolor="#75c6a9"
                     /ApEinfo_fwdcolor="#75c6a9"
     primer_bind     complement(1167..1187)
                     /label="M13-rev"
                     /ApEinfo_revcolor="#85dae9"
                     /ApEinfo_fwdcolor="#85dae9"
     primer_bind     complement(1171..1187)
                     /label="M13 rev"
                     /ApEinfo_revcolor="#c7b0e3"
                     /ApEinfo_fwdcolor="#c7b0e3"
     ori             1377..1765
                     /label="R6K ORI"
                     /ApEinfo_revcolor="#85dae9"
                     /ApEinfo_fwdcolor="#85dae9"
     terminator      1914..2008
                     /label="lambda t0 terminator"
                     /ApEinfo_revcolor="#faac61"
                     /ApEinfo_fwdcolor="#faac61"
     CDS             complement(2029..2688)
                     /label="cat"
                     /ApEinfo_revcolor="#ffef86"
                     /ApEinfo_fwdcolor="#ffef86"
     promoter        complement(2689..2791)
                     /label="Pcat"
                     /ApEinfo_revcolor="#9eafd2"
                     /ApEinfo_fwdcolor="#9eafd2"
     primer_bind     2892..2909
                     /label="M13-fwd"
                     /ApEinfo_revcolor="#85dae9"
                     /ApEinfo_fwdcolor="#85dae9"
     primer_bind     2893..2909
                     /label="M13 fwd"
                     /ApEinfo_revcolor="#d59687"
                     /ApEinfo_fwdcolor="#d59687"
     prokaryote t... 2962..2991
                     /label="L2U5H11"
                     /ApEinfo_revcolor="#f8d3a9"
                     /ApEinfo_fwdcolor="#f8d3a9"
     spacer          2992..3031
                     /label="UNS_1"
                     /ApEinfo_revcolor="#c6c9d1"
                     /ApEinfo_fwdcolor="#c6c9d1"
     miscellaneous   2992..3031
                     /label="UNS1"
                     /ApEinfo_revcolor="#9eafd2"
                     /ApEinfo_fwdcolor="#9eafd2"
     misc_feature    3055..3084
                     /label="F primer binding"
                     /ApEinfo_revcolor="#d6b295"
                     /ApEinfo_fwdcolor="#d6b295"
     Primer site     3055..3084
                     /label="F-skpp-asm-15-mer-2x"
                     /ApEinfo_revcolor="#f58a5e"
                     /ApEinfo_fwdcolor="#f58a5e"
     ORI barcode     3055..3134
                     /label="ORI_BC_30"
                     /ApEinfo_revcolor="#faac61"
                     /ApEinfo_fwdcolor="#faac61"
     Barcode         3085..3104
                     /label="BC.0030"
                     /ApEinfo_revcolor="#c6c9d1"
                     /ApEinfo_fwdcolor="#c6c9d1"
     Primer site     3105..3134
                     /label="R-skpp-asm-15-mer-2x"
                     /ApEinfo_revcolor="#f58a5e"
                     /ApEinfo_fwdcolor="#f58a5e"
     misc_feature    complement(3105..3134)
                     /label="R primer binding"
                     /ApEinfo_revcolor="#d6b295"
                     /ApEinfo_fwdcolor="#d6b295"
     ORI             3139..4870
                     /label="pTHT15 ORI"
                     /ApEinfo_revcolor="#f58a5e"
                     /ApEinfo_fwdcolor="#f58a5e"
     prokaryote p... 4884..5335
                     /label="PermC"
                     /ApEinfo_revcolor="#faac61"
                     /ApEinfo_fwdcolor="#faac61"
     RBS             5204..5214
                     /label="bsRBS"
                     /ApEinfo_revcolor="#b7e6d7"
                     /ApEinfo_fwdcolor="#b7e6d7"
     CDS             5337..6071
                     /label="ermC"
                     /ApEinfo_revcolor="#ffef86"
                     /ApEinfo_fwdcolor="#ffef86"
     prokaryote t... 6076..6161
                     /label="TermC"
                     /ApEinfo_revcolor="#f8d3a9"
                     /ApEinfo_fwdcolor="#f8d3a9"
     misc_feature    6170..6209
                     /label="UNS_8"
                     /ApEinfo_revcolor="#c6c9d1"
                     /ApEinfo_fwdcolor="#c6c9d1"
     prokaryote t... complement(6210..6390)
                     /label="TAmarelleT9"
                     /ApEinfo_revcolor="#f58a5e"
                     /ApEinfo_fwdcolor="#f58a5e"
     misc_feature    complement(6394..7017)
                     /label="tetR"
                     /ApEinfo_revcolor="#f58a5e"
                     /ApEinfo_fwdcolor="#f58a5e"
     prokaryote p... 7018..7117
                     /label="P19"
                     /ApEinfo_revcolor="#f58a5e"
                     /ApEinfo_fwdcolor="#f58a5e"
     prokaryote p... 7118..7217
                     /label="P21_cp"
                     /ApEinfo_revcolor="#f58a5e"
                     /ApEinfo_fwdcolor="#f58a5e"
     misc_feature    7162..7180
                     /label="Tet Operator"
                     /ApEinfo_revcolor="#84b0dc"
                     /ApEinfo_fwdcolor="#84b0dc"
     misc_feature    7187..7205
                     /label="Tet Operator"
                     /ApEinfo_revcolor="#84b0dc"
                     /ApEinfo_fwdcolor="#84b0dc"
     NGS barcode     7245..7259
                     /label="Barcode 82"
                     /ApEinfo_revcolor="#faac61"
                     /ApEinfo_fwdcolor="#faac61"
     CDS             7260..698
                     /label="mScarlet-I"
                     /ApEinfo_revcolor="#ffef86"
                     /ApEinfo_fwdcolor="#ffef86"
ORIGIN
        1 TGGTGAGTAA GGGTGAAGCC GTGATTAAAG AGTTCATGCG CTTCAAAGTG CATATGGAGG
       61 GCTCAATGAA CGGCCATGAA TTTGAAATTG AAGGTGAAGG AGAAGGCCGT CCGTATGAGG
      121 GCACCCAGAC CGCCAAACTG AAAGTCACAA AGGGTGGCCC GCTGCCGTTT TCGTGGGATA
      181 TTTTATCCCC TCAATTCATG TACGGCAGCC GGGCGTTTAT TAAACACCCG GCGGATATCC
      241 CGGATTACTA TAAGCAATCT TTTCCAGAAG GCTTTAAATG GGAGCGCGTG ATGAATTTTG
      301 AAGACGGAGG TGCTGTTACC GTGACCCAGG ACACGAGCTT AGAAGACGGT ACCTTGATCT
      361 ATAAGGTAAA GCTGCGTGGT ACCAATTTCC CGCCGGATGG GCCAGTTATG CAGAAAAAGA
      421 CTATGGGCTG GGAAGCATCG ACGGAGCGTC TTTACCCCGA AGACGGCGTC CTGAAAGGCG
      481 ATATTAAAAT GGCCCTGCGA CTGAAAGACG GCGGTCGCTA CCTTGCAGAT TTCAAAACAA
      541 CGTATAAAGC GAAAAAACCT GTGCAGATGC CCGGGGCGTA CAACGTTGAT CGCAAACTAG
      601 ATATCACTTC ACACAACGAA GATTACACGG TAGTCGAACA GTATGAACGT AGCGAGGGGC
      661 GCCATAGCAC CGGAGGCATG GATGAACTCT ATAAATAAGC TTCGCTCGTG CTCGCCGCGA
      721 CCTTCCTCTT CATGCACCTC TTCGGCATCG GGCTGCACAA CGCTACAGAG GAGCTTTTCC
      781 GCTGCATAAC CCTGCTTCGG GGTCATTATA GCGATTTTTT CGGTATATCC ATCCTTTTTC
      841 GCACGATATA CAGGATTTTG CCAAAGGGTT CGTGTAGACT TTCCTTGGTG TATCCAACGG
      901 CGTCAGCCGG GCAGGATAGG TGAAGTAGGC CCACCCGCGA GCGGGTGTTC CTTCTTCACT
      961 GTCCCTTATT CGCACCTGGC GGTGCTCAAC GGGAATCCTG CTCTGCGAGG CTGGCCGTAC
     1021 GCTAGGTATA CTTGAGACCA CCCCAGGATA CATAGATTAC CACAACTCCG AGCCCTTCCA
     1081 CCTAGCGTGC TAACCACGCA CGCTATTGTT GTATAGGCTA GGTGGAGGCT CAGTGATGAT
     1141 AAGTCTGCGA TGGTGGATGC ATGTGTCATG GTCATAGCTG TTTCCTGTGT GAAATTGTTA
     1201 TCCGCTCAGA GGGCACAATC CTATTCCGCG CTATCCGACA ATCTCCAAGA CATTAGGTGG
     1261 AGTTCAGTTC GGCGTATGGC ATATGTCGCT GGAAAGAACA TGTGAGCAAA AGGCCAGCAA
     1321 AAGGCCAGGA ACCGTAAAAA GGCCGCGTTG CTGGCGTTac agctgggcgc gccccatgtc
     1381 agccgttaag tgttcctgtg tcactcaaaa ttgctttgag aggctctaag ggcttctcag
     1441 tgcgttacat ccctggcttg ttgtccacaa ccgttaaacc ttaaaggctt taaaagcctt
     1501 atatattctt ttttttctta taaaacttaa aaccttagag gctatttaag ttgctgattt
     1561 atattaattt tattgttcaa acatgagagc ttagtacgtg aaacatgaga gcttagtacg
     1621 ttagccatga gagcttagta cgttagccat gagggtttag ttcgttaaac atgagagctt
     1681 agtacgttaa acatgagagc ttagtacgtg aaacatgaga gcttagtacg tactatcaac
     1741 aggttgaact gctgatcttc agatcggcgc gccggccggc cGAAGATCCT TTGATCTTTT
     1801 CTACGGGGTC TGACGCTCTA TTCAACAAAG CCGCCGTCCC GTCAAGTCAG CGTAAATGGG
     1861 TAGGGGGCTT CAAATCGTCC CCCCATACGA TATAAGTTGT TACTAGTGCT TGGATTCTCA
     1921 CCAATAAAAA ACGCCCGGCG GCAACCGAGC GTTCTGAACA AATCCAGATG GAGTTCTGAG
     1981 GTCATTACTG GATCTATCAA CAGGAGTCCA AGCGAGCTCG ATATCAAATT ACGCCCCGCC
     2041 CTGCCACTCA TCGCAGTACT GTTGTAATTC ATTAAGCATT CTGCCGACAT GGAAGCCATC
     2101 ACAAACGGCA TGATGAACCT GAATCGCCAG CGGCATCAGC ACCTTGTCGC CTTGCGTATA
     2161 ATATTTGCCC ATGGTGAAAA CGGGGGCGAA GAAGTTGTCC ATATTGGCCA CGTTTAAATC
     2221 AAAACTGGTG AAACTCACCC AGGGATTGGC TGAGACGAAA AACATATTCT CAATAAACCC
     2281 TTTAGGGAAA TAGGCCAGGT TTTCACCGTA ACACGCCACA TCTTGCGAAT ATATGTGTAG
     2341 AAACTGCCGG AAATCGTCGT GGTATTCACT CCAGAGCGAT GAAAACGTTT CAGTTTGCTC
     2401 ATGGAAAACG GTGTAACAAG GGTGAACACT ATCCCATATC ACCAGCTCAC CGTCTTTCAT
     2461 TGCCATACGA AATTCCGGAT GAGCATTCAT CAGGCGGGCA AGAATGTGAA TAAAGGCCGG
     2521 ATAAAACTTG TGCTTATTTT TCTTTACGGT CTTTAAAAAG GCCGTAATAT CCAGCTGAAC
     2581 GGTCTGGTTA TAGGTACATT GAGCAACTGA CTGAAATGCC TCAAAATGTT CTTTACGATG
     2641 CCATTGGGAT ATATCAACGG TGGTATATCC AGTGATTTTT TTCTCCATTT TAGCTTCCTT
     2701 AGCTCCTGAA AATCTCGATA ACTCAAAAAA TACGCCCGGT AGTGATCTTA TTTCATTATG
     2761 GTGAAAGTTG GAACCTCTTA CGTGCCGATC AACGTCTCAT TGATACCTGA AACAAAACCC
     2821 ATCGTACGGC CAAGGAAGTC TCCAATAACT GTGATCCACC ACAAGCGCCA GGGTTTTCCC
     2881 AGTCACGACG TTGTAAAACG ACGGCCAGTC ATGCATAATC CGCACGCATC TGGAATAAGG
     2941 AAGTGCCATT CCGCCTGACC TTAGCGTGCG AACAGCACGC TATTGTTGTA TCATTACTCG
     3001 CATCCATTCT CAGGCTGTCT CGTCTCGTCT CCGAGGTCTC AGGAGAATGA GTCAGGGTCA
     3061 CGCGTAGGAC GCGTCGAGTA GGGTTTCTTG TCGACTCCAT GTCAGTTCCG CAGCCACACG
     3121 CCGTGTGAAG CTGGGGAGGT TCATTTGATA TGCCTCCTAA ATTTTTATCT AAAGTGAATT
     3181 TAGGAGGCTT ACTTGTCTGC TTTCTTCATT AGAATCAATC CTTTTTTAAA AGTCAATCCC
     3241 GTTTGTTGAA CTACTCTTTA ATAAAATAAT TTTTCCGTTC CCAATTCCAC ATTGCAATAA
     3301 TAGAAAATCC ATCTTCATCG GCTTTTTCGT CATCATCTGT ATGAATCAAA TCGCCTTCTT
     3361 CTGTGTCATC AAGGTTTAAT TTTTTATGTA TTTCTTTTAA CAAACCACCA TAGGAGATTA
     3421 ACCTTTTACG GTGTAAACCT TCCTCCAAAT CAGACAAACG TTTCAAATTC TTTTCTTCAT
     3481 CATCGGTCAT AAAATCCGTA TCCTTTACAG GATATTTTGC AGTTTCGTCA ATTGCCGATT
     3541 GTATATCCGA TTTATATTTA TTTTTCGGTC GAATCATTTG AACTTTTACA TTTGGATCAT
     3601 AGTCTAATTT CATTGCCTTT TTCCAAAATT GAATCCATTG TTTTTGATTC ACGTAGTTTT
     3661 CTGTATTCTT AAAATAAGTT GGTTCCACAC ATACCAATAC ATGCATGTGC TGATTATAAG
     3721 AATTATCTTT ATTATTTATT GTCACTTCCG TTGCACGCAT AAAACCAACA AGATTTTTAT
     3781 TAATTTTTTT ATATTGCATC ATTCGGCGAA ATCCTTGAGC CATATCTGAC AAACTCTTAT
     3841 TTAATTCTTC GCCATCATAA ACATTTTTAA CTGTTAATGT GAGAAACAAC CAACGAACTG
     3901 TTGGCTTTTG TTTAATAACT TCAGCAACAA CCTTTTGTGA CTGAATGCCA TGTTTCATTG
     3961 CTCTCCTCCA GTTGCACATT GGACAAAGCC TGGATTTACA AAACCACACT CGATACAACT
     4021 TTCTTTCGCC TGTTTCACGA TTTTGTTTAT ACTCTAATAT TTCAGCACAA TCTTTTACTC
     4081 TTTCAGCCTT TTTAAATTCA AGAATATGCA GAAGTTCAAA GTAATCAACA TTAGCGATTT
     4141 TCTTTTCTCT CCATGGCCTC ACTTTTCCAC TTTTTGTCTT GTCCACTAAA ACCCTTGATT
     4201 TTTCATCTGA ATAAATGCTA CTATTAGGAC ACATAATATT AAAAGAAACC CCCATCTATT
     4261 TAGTTATTTG TTTGGTCACT TATAACTTTA ACAGATGGGG TTTTTCTGTG CAACCAATTT
     4321 TAAGGGTTTT CAATACTTTA AAACACATAC ATACCAACAC TTCAACGCAC CTTTCAGCAA
     4381 CTAAAATAAA AATGACGTTA TTTCTATATG TATCAAGAAT AGAAAGAACT CGTTTTTCGC
     4441 TACGCTCAAA ACGCAAAAAA AGCACTCATT CGAGTGCTTT TTCTTATCGC TCCAAATCAT
     4501 GCGATTTTTT CCTCTTTGCT TTTCTTTGCT CACGAAGTTC TCGATCACGC TGCAAAACAT
     4561 CTTGAAGCGA AAAAGTATTC TTCTTTTCTT CCGATCGCTC ATGCTGACGC ACGAAAAGCC
     4621 CTCTAGGCGC ATAGGAACAA CTCCTAAATG CATGTGAGGG GTTTTCTCGT CCATGTGAAC
     4681 AGTCGCATAC GCAATATTTT GTTTCCCATA CTGCATTAAT GAATCGGCCA ACGCGCGGGG
     4741 AGAGGCGGTT TGCGTATTGG GCGCTCTTGC GCTTCCTCGC TCACTGACTC GCTGCGCTCG
     4801 GTCGTTCGGC TGCGGCGAGC GGTATCAGCT CACTCAAAGG CGGTAATACG GTTATCCACA
     4861 GAATCAGGGG CGCTAGCAAG GAGGATCCTT TAACTCTGGC AACCCTCAAA ATTGAATGAG
     4921 ACATGCTACA CCTCCGGATA ATAAATATAT ATAAACGTAT ATAGATTTCA TAAAGTCTAA
     4981 CACACTAGAC TTATTTACTT CGTAATTAAG TCGTTAAACC GTGTGCTCTA CGACCAAAAC
     5041 TATAAAACCT TTAAGAACTT TCTTTTTTTA CAAGAAAAAA GAAATTAGAT AAATCTCTCA
     5101 TATCTTTTAT TCAATAATCG CATCCGATTG CAGTATAAAT TTAACGATCA CTCATCATGT
     5161 TCATATTTAT CAGAGGTCGT GCTATAATTA TACTAATTTT ATAAGGAGGA AAAAATATGG
     5221 GCATTTTTAG TATTTTTGTA ATCAGCACAG TTCATTATCA ACCAAACAAA AAATAAGTGG
     5281 TTATAATGAA TCGTTAATAA GCAAAATTCA TATAACCAAA TTAAAGAGGG TTATAAATGA
     5341 ACGAGAAAAA TATAAAACAC AGTCAAAACT TTATTACTTC AAAACATAAT ATAGATAAAA
     5401 TAATGACAAA TATAAGATTA AATGAACATG ATAATATCTT TGAAATCGGC TCAGGAAAAG
     5461 GCCATTTTAC CCTTGAATTA GTAAAGAGGT GTAATTTCGT AACTGCCATT GAAATAGACC
     5521 ATAAATTATG CAAAACTACA GAAAATAAAC TTGTTGATCA CGATAATTTC CAAGTTTTAA
     5581 ACAAGGATAT ATTGCAGTTT AAATTTCCTA AAAACCAATC CTATAAAATA TATGGTAATA
     5641 TACCTTATAA CATAAGTACG GATATAATAC GCAAAATTGT TTTTGATAGT ATAGCTAATG
     5701 AGATTTATTT AATCGTGGAA TACGGGTTTG CTAAAAGATT ATTAAATACA AAACGCTCAT
     5761 TGGCATTACT TTTAATGGCA GAAGTTGATA TTTCTATATT AAGTATGGTT CCAAGAGAAT
     5821 ATTTTCATCC TAAACCTAAA GTGAATAGCT CACTTATCAG ATTAAGTAGA AAAAAATCAA
     5881 GAATATCACA CAAAGATAAA CAAAAGTATA ATTATTTCGT TATGAAATGG GTTAACAAAG
     5941 AATACAAGAA AATATTTACA AAAAATCAAT TTAACAATTC CTTAAAACAT GCAGGAATTG
     6001 ACGATTTAAA CAATATTAGC TTTGAACAAT TCTTATCTCT TTTCAATAGC TATAAATTAT
     6061 TTAATAAGTA AGCTTGTTAA GGGATGCATA AACTGCATCC CTTAACTTGT TTTTCGTGTG
     6121 CCTATTTTTT GTGAATCGAT TATGTCTTTT GCGCAGTCGG CCGCTATACC CTCGTCTCAA
     6181 CCAAAGCAAT CAACCCATCA ACCACCTGGT CGTTGGGATT GTCCTGACCG AAGCGGGACA
     6241 GGTCCACGAG CAGGCAATGC TTGTTGGGCA TGGTGAGGTG GATGTCTTTC ACTTCCGGCA
     6301 CGCAGCCGAG GACTTTTTGC GCCATATCGT AAAGTGTGTG CTGAACGGAT TCGCTTTCGT
     6361 GTTCAGCGAA AGAGGCGAGA AGGAGATTCC ttaagaccca ctttcacatt taagttgttt
     6421 ttctaatccg catatgatca attcaaggcc gaataagaag gctggctctg caccttggtg
     6481 atcaaataat tcgatagctt gtcgtaataa tggcggcata ctatcagtag taggtgtttc
     6541 cctttcttct ttagcgactt gatgctcttg atcttccaat acgcaaccta aagtaaaatg
     6601 ccccacagcg ctgagtgcat ataatgcatt ctctagtgaa aaaccttgtt ggcataaaaa
     6661 ggctaattga ttttcgagag tttcatactg tttttctgta ggccgtgtac ctaaatgtac
     6721 ttttgctcca tcgcgatgac ttagtaaagc acatctaaaa cttttagcgt tattacgtaa
     6781 aaaatcttgc cagctttccc cttctaaagg gcaaaagtga gtatggtgcc tatctaacat
     6841 ctcaatggct aaggcgtcga gcaaagcccg cttatttttt acatgccaat acaatgtagg
     6901 ctgctctaca cctagcttct gggcgagttt acgggttgtt aaaccttcga ttccgacctc
     6961 attaagcagc tctaatgcgc tgttaatcac tttactttta tctaatctag acatcatATA
     7021 TAGCACTCCT TTAAACTAAT TAATATTACT TTAGCACGTT CTGAAACATT TTGGGTTATT
     7081 TACCGTATAC TTGATTGTAA AACAAAAGGG AGGAAATtcg acgcattccg aactattttt
     7141 ctatttgccg aagtattgac ttccctatca gtgatagaga gtatagtccc tatcagtgat
     7201 agagaAGGAG GTTTTTAATG ggttctcacc accaccacca tcacACTAGT ACAGCTACTA
//
