# Supplementary material for: A genetic platform for a biocementation bacterium
Source: bioRxiv preprint, doi:10.64898/2025.12.05.692644, version 1 (2025-12-06)
Supplement: Plasmid Sequences [file 692644_file03.zip › Sporosarcina Plasmid Vectors/Promoter library variant plasmids/pGLU_511_71.gb]

LOCUS       pGLU_511_71             7260 bp ds-DNA     circular     02-DEC-2025
DEFINITION  .
FEATURES             Location/Qualifiers
     prokaryote t... 703..760
                     /label="TAmarelleT7"
                     /ApEinfo_revcolor="#f58a5e"
                     /ApEinfo_fwdcolor="#f58a5e"
     miscellaneous   774..1019
                     /label="oriT"
                     /ApEinfo_revcolor="#84b0dc"
                     /ApEinfo_fwdcolor="#84b0dc"
     miscellaneous   1043..1082
                     /label="UNSX"
                     /ApEinfo_revcolor="#9eafd2"
                     /ApEinfo_fwdcolor="#9eafd2"
     prokaryote p... 1083..1114
                     /label="L2U8H11"
                     /ApEinfo_revcolor="#75c6a9"
                     /ApEinfo_fwdcolor="#75c6a9"
     primer_bind     complement(1167..1187)
                     /label="M13-rev"
                     /ApEinfo_revcolor="#85dae9"
                     /ApEinfo_fwdcolor="#85dae9"
     primer_bind     complement(1171..1187)
                     /label="M13 rev"
                     /ApEinfo_revcolor="#c7b0e3"
                     /ApEinfo_fwdcolor="#c7b0e3"
     ori             1377..1765
                     /label="R6K ORI"
                     /ApEinfo_revcolor="#85dae9"
                     /ApEinfo_fwdcolor="#85dae9"
     terminator      1914..2008
                     /label="lambda t0 terminator"
                     /ApEinfo_revcolor="#faac61"
                     /ApEinfo_fwdcolor="#faac61"
     CDS             complement(2029..2688)
                     /label="cat"
                     /ApEinfo_revcolor="#ffef86"
                     /ApEinfo_fwdcolor="#ffef86"
     promoter        complement(2689..2791)
                     /label="Pcat"
                     /ApEinfo_revcolor="#9eafd2"
                     /ApEinfo_fwdcolor="#9eafd2"
     primer_bind     2892..2909
                     /label="M13-fwd"
                     /ApEinfo_revcolor="#85dae9"
                     /ApEinfo_fwdcolor="#85dae9"
     primer_bind     2893..2909
                     /label="M13 fwd"
                     /ApEinfo_revcolor="#d59687"
                     /ApEinfo_fwdcolor="#d59687"
     prokaryote t... 2962..2991
                     /label="L2U5H11"
                     /ApEinfo_revcolor="#f8d3a9"
                     /ApEinfo_fwdcolor="#f8d3a9"
     spacer          2992..3031
                     /label="UNS_1"
                     /ApEinfo_revcolor="#c6c9d1"
                     /ApEinfo_fwdcolor="#c6c9d1"
     miscellaneous   2992..3031
                     /label="UNS1"
                     /ApEinfo_revcolor="#9eafd2"
                     /ApEinfo_fwdcolor="#9eafd2"
     misc_feature    3055..3084
                     /label="F primer binding"
                     /ApEinfo_revcolor="#d6b295"
                     /ApEinfo_fwdcolor="#d6b295"
     Primer site     3055..3084
                     /label="F-skpp-asm-15-mer-2x"
                     /ApEinfo_revcolor="#f58a5e"
                     /ApEinfo_fwdcolor="#f58a5e"
     ORI barcode     3055..3134
                     /label="ORI_BC_30"
                     /ApEinfo_revcolor="#faac61"
                     /ApEinfo_fwdcolor="#faac61"
     Barcode         3085..3104
                     /label="BC.0030"
                     /ApEinfo_revcolor="#c6c9d1"
                     /ApEinfo_fwdcolor="#c6c9d1"
     Primer site     3105..3134
                     /label="R-skpp-asm-15-mer-2x"
                     /ApEinfo_revcolor="#f58a5e"
                     /ApEinfo_fwdcolor="#f58a5e"
     misc_feature    complement(3105..3134)
                     /label="R primer binding"
                     /ApEinfo_revcolor="#d6b295"
                     /ApEinfo_fwdcolor="#d6b295"
     ORI             3139..4870
                     /label="pTHT15 ORI"
                     /ApEinfo_revcolor="#f58a5e"
                     /ApEinfo_fwdcolor="#f58a5e"
     prokaryote p... 4884..5335
                     /label="PermC"
                     /ApEinfo_revcolor="#faac61"
                     /ApEinfo_fwdcolor="#faac61"
     RBS             5204..5214
                     /label="bsRBS"
                     /ApEinfo_revcolor="#b7e6d7"
                     /ApEinfo_fwdcolor="#b7e6d7"
     CDS             5337..6071
                     /label="ermC"
                     /ApEinfo_revcolor="#ffef86"
                     /ApEinfo_fwdcolor="#ffef86"
     prokaryote t... 6076..6161
                     /label="TermC"
                     /ApEinfo_revcolor="#f8d3a9"
                     /ApEinfo_fwdcolor="#f8d3a9"
     misc_feature    6170..6209
                     /label="UNS_8"
                     /ApEinfo_revcolor="#c6c9d1"
                     /ApEinfo_fwdcolor="#c6c9d1"
     prokaryote t... complement(6210..6390)
                     /label="TAmarelleT9"
                     /ApEinfo_revcolor="#f58a5e"
                     /ApEinfo_fwdcolor="#f58a5e"
     misc_feature    complement(6394..7017)
                     /label="tetR"
                     /ApEinfo_revcolor="#f58a5e"
                     /ApEinfo_fwdcolor="#f58a5e"
     prokaryote p... 7018..7117
                     /label="P10"
                     /ApEinfo_revcolor="#f58a5e"
                     /ApEinfo_fwdcolor="#f58a5e"
     prokaryote p... 7118..7217
                     /label="P21_p"
                     /ApEinfo_revcolor="#f58a5e"
                     /ApEinfo_fwdcolor="#f58a5e"
     misc_feature    7187..7205
                     /label="Tet Operator"
                     /ApEinfo_revcolor="#84b0dc"
                     /ApEinfo_fwdcolor="#84b0dc"
     NGS barcode     7245..7259
                     /label="Barcode 71"
                     /ApEinfo_revcolor="#faac61"
                     /ApEinfo_fwdcolor="#faac61"
     CDS             7260..698
                     /label="mScarlet-I"
                     /ApEinfo_revcolor="#ffef86"
                     /ApEinfo_fwdcolor="#ffef86"
ORIGIN
        1 TGGTGAGTAA GGGTGAAGCC GTGATTAAAG AGTTCATGCG CTTCAAAGTG CATATGGAGG
       61 GCTCAATGAA CGGCCATGAA TTTGAAATTG AAGGTGAAGG AGAAGGCCGT CCGTATGAGG
      121 GCACCCAGAC CGCCAAACTG AAAGTCACAA AGGGTGGCCC GCTGCCGTTT TCGTGGGATA
      181 TTTTATCCCC TCAATTCATG TACGGCAGCC GGGCGTTTAT TAAACACCCG GCGGATATCC
      241 CGGATTACTA TAAGCAATCT TTTCCAGAAG GCTTTAAATG GGAGCGCGTG ATGAATTTTG
      301 AAGACGGAGG TGCTGTTACC GTGACCCAGG ACACGAGCTT AGAAGACGGT ACCTTGATCT
      361 ATAAGGTAAA GCTGCGTGGT ACCAATTTCC CGCCGGATGG GCCAGTTATG CAGAAAAAGA
      421 CTATGGGCTG GGAAGCATCG ACGGAGCGTC TTTACCCCGA AGACGGCGTC CTGAAAGGCG
      481 ATATTAAAAT GGCCCTGCGA CTGAAAGACG GCGGTCGCTA CCTTGCAGAT TTCAAAACAA
      541 CGTATAAAGC GAAAAAACCT GTGCAGATGC CCGGGGCGTA CAACGTTGAT CGCAAACTAG
      601 ATATCACTTC ACACAACGAA GATTACACGG TAGTCGAACA GTATGAACGT AGCGAGGGGC
      661 GCCATAGCAC CGGAGGCATG GATGAACTCT ATAAATAAGC TTCGCTCGTG CTCGCCGCGA
      721 CCTTCCTCTT CATGCACCTC TTCGGCATCG GGCTGCACAA CGCTACAGAG GAGCTTTTCC
      781 GCTGCATAAC CCTGCTTCGG GGTCATTATA GCGATTTTTT CGGTATATCC ATCCTTTTTC
      841 GCACGATATA CAGGATTTTG CCAAAGGGTT CGTGTAGACT TTCCTTGGTG TATCCAACGG
      901 CGTCAGCCGG GCAGGATAGG TGAAGTAGGC CCACCCGCGA GCGGGTGTTC CTTCTTCACT
      961 GTCCCTTATT CGCACCTGGC GGTGCTCAAC GGGAATCCTG CTCTGCGAGG CTGGCCGTAC
     1021 GCTAGGTATA CTTGAGACCA CCCCAGGATA CATAGATTAC CACAACTCCG AGCCCTTCCA
     1081 CCTAGCGTGC TAACCACGCA CGCTATTGTT GTATAGGCTA GGTGGAGGCT CAGTGATGAT
     1141 AAGTCTGCGA TGGTGGATGC ATGTGTCATG GTCATAGCTG TTTCCTGTGT GAAATTGTTA
     1201 TCCGCTCAGA GGGCACAATC CTATTCCGCG CTATCCGACA ATCTCCAAGA CATTAGGTGG
     1261 AGTTCAGTTC GGCGTATGGC ATATGTCGCT GGAAAGAACA TGTGAGCAAA AGGCCAGCAA
     1321 AAGGCCAGGA ACCGTAAAAA GGCCGCGTTG CTGGCGTTac agctgggcgc gccccatgtc
     1381 agccgttaag tgttcctgtg tcactcaaaa ttgctttgag aggctctaag ggcttctcag
     1441 tgcgttacat ccctggcttg ttgtccacaa ccgttaaacc ttaaaggctt taaaagcctt
     1501 atatattctt ttttttctta taaaacttaa aaccttagag gctatttaag ttgctgattt
     1561 atattaattt tattgttcaa acatgagagc ttagtacgtg aaacatgaga gcttagtacg
     1621 ttagccatga gagcttagta cgttagccat gagggtttag ttcgttaaac atgagagctt
     1681 agtacgttaa acatgagagc ttagtacgtg aaacatgaga gcttagtacg tactatcaac
     1741 aggttgaact gctgatcttc agatcggcgc gccggccggc cGAAGATCCT TTGATCTTTT
     1801 CTACGGGGTC TGACGCTCTA TTCAACAAAG CCGCCGTCCC GTCAAGTCAG CGTAAATGGG
     1861 TAGGGGGCTT CAAATCGTCC CCCCATACGA TATAAGTTGT TACTAGTGCT TGGATTCTCA
     1921 CCAATAAAAA ACGCCCGGCG GCAACCGAGC GTTCTGAACA AATCCAGATG GAGTTCTGAG
     1981 GTCATTACTG GATCTATCAA CAGGAGTCCA AGCGAGCTCG ATATCAAATT ACGCCCCGCC
     2041 CTGCCACTCA TCGCAGTACT GTTGTAATTC ATTAAGCATT CTGCCGACAT GGAAGCCATC
     2101 ACAAACGGCA TGATGAACCT GAATCGCCAG CGGCATCAGC ACCTTGTCGC CTTGCGTATA
     2161 ATATTTGCCC ATGGTGAAAA CGGGGGCGAA GAAGTTGTCC ATATTGGCCA CGTTTAAATC
     2221 AAAACTGGTG AAACTCACCC AGGGATTGGC TGAGACGAAA AACATATTCT CAATAAACCC
     2281 TTTAGGGAAA TAGGCCAGGT TTTCACCGTA ACACGCCACA TCTTGCGAAT ATATGTGTAG
     2341 AAACTGCCGG AAATCGTCGT GGTATTCACT CCAGAGCGAT GAAAACGTTT CAGTTTGCTC
     2401 ATGGAAAACG GTGTAACAAG GGTGAACACT ATCCCATATC ACCAGCTCAC CGTCTTTCAT
     2461 TGCCATACGA AATTCCGGAT GAGCATTCAT CAGGCGGGCA AGAATGTGAA TAAAGGCCGG
     2521 ATAAAACTTG TGCTTATTTT TCTTTACGGT CTTTAAAAAG GCCGTAATAT CCAGCTGAAC
     2581 GGTCTGGTTA TAGGTACATT GAGCAACTGA CTGAAATGCC TCAAAATGTT CTTTACGATG
     2641 CCATTGGGAT ATATCAACGG TGGTATATCC AGTGATTTTT TTCTCCATTT TAGCTTCCTT
     2701 AGCTCCTGAA AATCTCGATA ACTCAAAAAA TACGCCCGGT AGTGATCTTA TTTCATTATG
     2761 GTGAAAGTTG GAACCTCTTA CGTGCCGATC AACGTCTCAT TGATACCTGA AACAAAACCC
     2821 ATCGTACGGC CAAGGAAGTC TCCAATAACT GTGATCCACC ACAAGCGCCA GGGTTTTCCC
     2881 AGTCACGACG TTGTAAAACG ACGGCCAGTC ATGCATAATC CGCACGCATC TGGAATAAGG
     2941 AAGTGCCATT CCGCCTGACC TTAGCGTGCG AACAGCACGC TATTGTTGTA TCATTACTCG
     3001 CATCCATTCT CAGGCTGTCT CGTCTCGTCT CCGAGGTCTC AGGAGAATGA GTCAGGGTCA
     3061 CGCGTAGGAC GCGTCGAGTA GGGTTTCTTG TCGACTCCAT GTCAGTTCCG CAGCCACACG
     3121 CCGTGTGAAG CTGGGGAGGT TCATTTGATA TGCCTCCTAA ATTTTTATCT AAAGTGAATT
     3181 TAGGAGGCTT ACTTGTCTGC TTTCTTCATT AGAATCAATC CTTTTTTAAA AGTCAATCCC
     3241 GTTTGTTGAA CTACTCTTTA ATAAAATAAT TTTTCCGTTC CCAATTCCAC ATTGCAATAA
     3301 TAGAAAATCC ATCTTCATCG GCTTTTTCGT CATCATCTGT ATGAATCAAA TCGCCTTCTT
     3361 CTGTGTCATC AAGGTTTAAT TTTTTATGTA TTTCTTTTAA CAAACCACCA TAGGAGATTA
     3421 ACCTTTTACG GTGTAAACCT TCCTCCAAAT CAGACAAACG TTTCAAATTC TTTTCTTCAT
     3481 CATCGGTCAT AAAATCCGTA TCCTTTACAG GATATTTTGC AGTTTCGTCA ATTGCCGATT
     3541 GTATATCCGA TTTATATTTA TTTTTCGGTC GAATCATTTG AACTTTTACA TTTGGATCAT
     3601 AGTCTAATTT CATTGCCTTT TTCCAAAATT GAATCCATTG TTTTTGATTC ACGTAGTTTT
     3661 CTGTATTCTT AAAATAAGTT GGTTCCACAC ATACCAATAC ATGCATGTGC TGATTATAAG
     3721 AATTATCTTT ATTATTTATT GTCACTTCCG TTGCACGCAT AAAACCAACA AGATTTTTAT
     3781 TAATTTTTTT ATATTGCATC ATTCGGCGAA ATCCTTGAGC CATATCTGAC AAACTCTTAT
     3841 TTAATTCTTC GCCATCATAA ACATTTTTAA CTGTTAATGT GAGAAACAAC CAACGAACTG
     3901 TTGGCTTTTG TTTAATAACT TCAGCAACAA CCTTTTGTGA CTGAATGCCA TGTTTCATTG
     3961 CTCTCCTCCA GTTGCACATT GGACAAAGCC TGGATTTACA AAACCACACT CGATACAACT
     4021 TTCTTTCGCC TGTTTCACGA TTTTGTTTAT ACTCTAATAT TTCAGCACAA TCTTTTACTC
     4081 TTTCAGCCTT TTTAAATTCA AGAATATGCA GAAGTTCAAA GTAATCAACA TTAGCGATTT
     4141 TCTTTTCTCT CCATGGCCTC ACTTTTCCAC TTTTTGTCTT GTCCACTAAA ACCCTTGATT
     4201 TTTCATCTGA ATAAATGCTA CTATTAGGAC ACATAATATT AAAAGAAACC CCCATCTATT
     4261 TAGTTATTTG TTTGGTCACT TATAACTTTA ACAGATGGGG TTTTTCTGTG CAACCAATTT
     4321 TAAGGGTTTT CAATACTTTA AAACACATAC ATACCAACAC TTCAACGCAC CTTTCAGCAA
     4381 CTAAAATAAA AATGACGTTA TTTCTATATG TATCAAGAAT AGAAAGAACT CGTTTTTCGC
     4441 TACGCTCAAA ACGCAAAAAA AGCACTCATT CGAGTGCTTT TTCTTATCGC TCCAAATCAT
     4501 GCGATTTTTT CCTCTTTGCT TTTCTTTGCT CACGAAGTTC TCGATCACGC TGCAAAACAT
     4561 CTTGAAGCGA AAAAGTATTC TTCTTTTCTT CCGATCGCTC ATGCTGACGC ACGAAAAGCC
     4621 CTCTAGGCGC ATAGGAACAA CTCCTAAATG CATGTGAGGG GTTTTCTCGT CCATGTGAAC
     4681 AGTCGCATAC GCAATATTTT GTTTCCCATA CTGCATTAAT GAATCGGCCA ACGCGCGGGG
     4741 AGAGGCGGTT TGCGTATTGG GCGCTCTTGC GCTTCCTCGC TCACTGACTC GCTGCGCTCG
     4801 GTCGTTCGGC TGCGGCGAGC GGTATCAGCT CACTCAAAGG CGGTAATACG GTTATCCACA
     4861 GAATCAGGGG CGCTAGCAAG GAGGATCCTT TAACTCTGGC AACCCTCAAA ATTGAATGAG
     4921 ACATGCTACA CCTCCGGATA ATAAATATAT ATAAACGTAT ATAGATTTCA TAAAGTCTAA
     4981 CACACTAGAC TTATTTACTT CGTAATTAAG TCGTTAAACC GTGTGCTCTA CGACCAAAAC
     5041 TATAAAACCT TTAAGAACTT TCTTTTTTTA CAAGAAAAAA GAAATTAGAT AAATCTCTCA
     5101 TATCTTTTAT TCAATAATCG CATCCGATTG CAGTATAAAT TTAACGATCA CTCATCATGT
     5161 TCATATTTAT CAGAGGTCGT GCTATAATTA TACTAATTTT ATAAGGAGGA AAAAATATGG
     5221 GCATTTTTAG TATTTTTGTA ATCAGCACAG TTCATTATCA ACCAAACAAA AAATAAGTGG
     5281 TTATAATGAA TCGTTAATAA GCAAAATTCA TATAACCAAA TTAAAGAGGG TTATAAATGA
     5341 ACGAGAAAAA TATAAAACAC AGTCAAAACT TTATTACTTC AAAACATAAT ATAGATAAAA
     5401 TAATGACAAA TATAAGATTA AATGAACATG ATAATATCTT TGAAATCGGC TCAGGAAAAG
     5461 GCCATTTTAC CCTTGAATTA GTAAAGAGGT GTAATTTCGT AACTGCCATT GAAATAGACC
     5521 ATAAATTATG CAAAACTACA GAAAATAAAC TTGTTGATCA CGATAATTTC CAAGTTTTAA
     5581 ACAAGGATAT ATTGCAGTTT AAATTTCCTA AAAACCAATC CTATAAAATA TATGGTAATA
     5641 TACCTTATAA CATAAGTACG GATATAATAC GCAAAATTGT TTTTGATAGT ATAGCTAATG
     5701 AGATTTATTT AATCGTGGAA TACGGGTTTG CTAAAAGATT ATTAAATACA AAACGCTCAT
     5761 TGGCATTACT TTTAATGGCA GAAGTTGATA TTTCTATATT AAGTATGGTT CCAAGAGAAT
     5821 ATTTTCATCC TAAACCTAAA GTGAATAGCT CACTTATCAG ATTAAGTAGA AAAAAATCAA
     5881 GAATATCACA CAAAGATAAA CAAAAGTATA ATTATTTCGT TATGAAATGG GTTAACAAAG
     5941 AATACAAGAA AATATTTACA AAAAATCAAT TTAACAATTC CTTAAAACAT GCAGGAATTG
     6001 ACGATTTAAA CAATATTAGC TTTGAACAAT TCTTATCTCT TTTCAATAGC TATAAATTAT
     6061 TTAATAAGTA AGCTTGTTAA GGGATGCATA AACTGCATCC CTTAACTTGT TTTTCGTGTG
     6121 CCTATTTTTT GTGAATCGAT TATGTCTTTT GCGCAGTCGG CCGCTATACC CTCGTCTCAA
     6181 CCAAAGCAAT CAACCCATCA ACCACCTGGT CGTTGGGATT GTCCTGACCG AAGCGGGACA
     6241 GGTCCACGAG CAGGCAATGC TTGTTGGGCA TGGTGAGGTG GATGTCTTTC ACTTCCGGCA
     6301 CGCAGCCGAG GACTTTTTGC GCCATATCGT AAAGTGTGTG CTGAACGGAT TCGCTTTCGT
     6361 GTTCAGCGAA AGAGGCGAGA AGGAGATTCC ttaagaccca ctttcacatt taagttgttt
     6421 ttctaatccg catatgatca attcaaggcc gaataagaag gctggctctg caccttggtg
     6481 atcaaataat tcgatagctt gtcgtaataa tggcggcata ctatcagtag taggtgtttc
     6541 cctttcttct ttagcgactt gatgctcttg atcttccaat acgcaaccta aagtaaaatg
     6601 ccccacagcg ctgagtgcat ataatgcatt ctctagtgaa aaaccttgtt ggcataaaaa
     6661 ggctaattga ttttcgagag tttcatactg tttttctgta ggccgtgtac ctaaatgtac
     6721 ttttgctcca tcgcgatgac ttagtaaagc acatctaaaa cttttagcgt tattacgtaa
     6781 aaaatcttgc cagctttccc cttctaaagg gcaaaagtga gtatggtgcc tatctaacat
     6841 ctcaatggct aaggcgtcga gcaaagcccg cttatttttt acatgccaat acaatgtagg
     6901 ctgctctaca cctagcttct gggcgagttt acgggttgtt aaaccttcga ttccgacctc
     6961 attaagcagc tctaatgcgc tgttaatcac tttactttta tctaatctag acatcatACT
     7021 TAAAACATCC TTCCAGATTA TCTTCTGTTA GTATACACAA AAAAAGATGA TGATGCCCTA
     7081 AAAGAGCACC ATCACCGTAT GAGTTTTTCA AAATCTTtcg acgcattccg aactattttt
     7141 ctatttgccg aagtattgac tttatttcaa tagatatgta gtatagtccc tatcagtgat
     7201 agagaAGGAG GTTTTTAATG ggttctcacc accaccacca tcacACTACG AGTACAGGGA
//
