# Supplementary material for: A genetic platform for a biocementation bacterium
Source: bioRxiv preprint, doi:10.64898/2025.12.05.692644, version 1 (2025-12-06)
Supplement: Plasmid Sequences [file 692644_file03.zip › Sporosarcina Plasmid Vectors/Promoter library variant plasmids/pGLU_511_20.gb]

LOCUS       pGLU_511_20             7260 bp ds-DNA     circular     02-DEC-2025
DEFINITION  .
FEATURES             Location/Qualifiers
     prokaryote t... 703..760
                     /label="TAmarelleT7"
                     /ApEinfo_revcolor="#f58a5e"
                     /ApEinfo_fwdcolor="#f58a5e"
     miscellaneous   774..1019
                     /label="oriT"
                     /ApEinfo_revcolor="#84b0dc"
                     /ApEinfo_fwdcolor="#84b0dc"
     miscellaneous   1043..1082
                     /label="UNSX"
                     /ApEinfo_revcolor="#9eafd2"
                     /ApEinfo_fwdcolor="#9eafd2"
     prokaryote p... 1083..1114
                     /label="L2U8H11"
                     /ApEinfo_revcolor="#75c6a9"
                     /ApEinfo_fwdcolor="#75c6a9"
     primer_bind     complement(1167..1187)
                     /label="M13-rev"
                     /ApEinfo_revcolor="#85dae9"
                     /ApEinfo_fwdcolor="#85dae9"
     primer_bind     complement(1171..1187)
                     /label="M13 rev"
                     /ApEinfo_revcolor="#c7b0e3"
                     /ApEinfo_fwdcolor="#c7b0e3"
     ori             1377..1765
                     /label="R6K ORI"
                     /ApEinfo_revcolor="#85dae9"
                     /ApEinfo_fwdcolor="#85dae9"
     terminator      1914..2008
                     /label="lambda t0 terminator"
                     /ApEinfo_revcolor="#faac61"
                     /ApEinfo_fwdcolor="#faac61"
     CDS             complement(2029..2688)
                     /label="cat"
                     /ApEinfo_revcolor="#ffef86"
                     /ApEinfo_fwdcolor="#ffef86"
     promoter        complement(2689..2791)
                     /label="Pcat"
                     /ApEinfo_revcolor="#9eafd2"
                     /ApEinfo_fwdcolor="#9eafd2"
     primer_bind     2892..2909
                     /label="M13-fwd"
                     /ApEinfo_revcolor="#85dae9"
                     /ApEinfo_fwdcolor="#85dae9"
     primer_bind     2893..2909
                     /label="M13 fwd"
                     /ApEinfo_revcolor="#d59687"
                     /ApEinfo_fwdcolor="#d59687"
     prokaryote t... 2962..2991
                     /label="L2U5H11"
                     /ApEinfo_revcolor="#f8d3a9"
                     /ApEinfo_fwdcolor="#f8d3a9"
     spacer          2992..3031
                     /label="UNS_1"
                     /ApEinfo_revcolor="#c6c9d1"
                     /ApEinfo_fwdcolor="#c6c9d1"
     miscellaneous   2992..3031
                     /label="UNS1"
                     /ApEinfo_revcolor="#9eafd2"
                     /ApEinfo_fwdcolor="#9eafd2"
     Primer site     3055..3084
                     /label="F-skpp-asm-15-mer-2x"
                     /ApEinfo_revcolor="#f58a5e"
                     /ApEinfo_fwdcolor="#f58a5e"
     misc_feature    3055..3084
                     /label="F primer binding"
                     /ApEinfo_revcolor="#d6b295"
                     /ApEinfo_fwdcolor="#d6b295"
     ORI barcode     3055..3134
                     /label="ORI_BC_30"
                     /ApEinfo_revcolor="#faac61"
                     /ApEinfo_fwdcolor="#faac61"
     Barcode         3085..3104
                     /label="BC.0030"
                     /ApEinfo_revcolor="#c6c9d1"
                     /ApEinfo_fwdcolor="#c6c9d1"
     Primer site     3105..3134
                     /label="R-skpp-asm-15-mer-2x"
                     /ApEinfo_revcolor="#f58a5e"
                     /ApEinfo_fwdcolor="#f58a5e"
     misc_feature    complement(3105..3134)
                     /label="R primer binding"
                     /ApEinfo_revcolor="#d6b295"
                     /ApEinfo_fwdcolor="#d6b295"
     ORI             3139..4870
                     /label="pTHT15 ORI"
                     /ApEinfo_revcolor="#f58a5e"
                     /ApEinfo_fwdcolor="#f58a5e"
     prokaryote p... 4884..5335
                     /label="PermC"
                     /ApEinfo_revcolor="#faac61"
                     /ApEinfo_fwdcolor="#faac61"
     RBS             5204..5214
                     /label="bsRBS"
                     /ApEinfo_revcolor="#b7e6d7"
                     /ApEinfo_fwdcolor="#b7e6d7"
     CDS             5337..6071
                     /label="ermC"
                     /ApEinfo_revcolor="#ffef86"
                     /ApEinfo_fwdcolor="#ffef86"
     prokaryote t... 6076..6161
                     /label="TermC"
                     /ApEinfo_revcolor="#f8d3a9"
                     /ApEinfo_fwdcolor="#f8d3a9"
     misc_feature    6170..6209
                     /label="UNS_8"
                     /ApEinfo_revcolor="#c6c9d1"
                     /ApEinfo_fwdcolor="#c6c9d1"
     prokaryote t... complement(6210..6390)
                     /label="TAmarelleT9"
                     /ApEinfo_revcolor="#f58a5e"
                     /ApEinfo_fwdcolor="#f58a5e"
     misc_feature    complement(6394..7017)
                     /label="tetR"
                     /ApEinfo_revcolor="#f58a5e"
                     /ApEinfo_fwdcolor="#f58a5e"
     prokaryote p... 7018..7117
                     /label="P4"
                     /ApEinfo_revcolor="#f58a5e"
                     /ApEinfo_fwdcolor="#f58a5e"
     prokaryote p... 7118..7217
                     /label="P1_dc"
                     /ApEinfo_revcolor="#f58a5e"
                     /ApEinfo_fwdcolor="#f58a5e"
     misc_feature    7127..7145
                     /label="Tet Operator"
                     /ApEinfo_revcolor="#84b0dc"
                     /ApEinfo_fwdcolor="#84b0dc"
     misc_feature    7154..7172
                     /label="Tet Operator"
                     /ApEinfo_revcolor="#84b0dc"
                     /ApEinfo_fwdcolor="#84b0dc"
     NGS barcode     7245..7259
                     /label="Barcode 20"
                     /ApEinfo_revcolor="#faac61"
                     /ApEinfo_fwdcolor="#faac61"
     CDS             7260..698
                     /label="mScarlet-I"
                     /ApEinfo_revcolor="#ffef86"
                     /ApEinfo_fwdcolor="#ffef86"
ORIGIN
        1 TGGTGAGTAA GGGTGAAGCC GTGATTAAAG AGTTCATGCG CTTCAAAGTG CATATGGAGG
       61 GCTCAATGAA CGGCCATGAA TTTGAAATTG AAGGTGAAGG AGAAGGCCGT CCGTATGAGG
      121 GCACCCAGAC CGCCAAACTG AAAGTCACAA AGGGTGGCCC GCTGCCGTTT TCGTGGGATA
      181 TTTTATCCCC TCAATTCATG TACGGCAGCC GGGCGTTTAT TAAACACCCG GCGGATATCC
      241 CGGATTACTA TAAGCAATCT TTTCCAGAAG GCTTTAAATG GGAGCGCGTG ATGAATTTTG
      301 AAGACGGAGG TGCTGTTACC GTGACCCAGG ACACGAGCTT AGAAGACGGT ACCTTGATCT
      361 ATAAGGTAAA GCTGCGTGGT ACCAATTTCC CGCCGGATGG GCCAGTTATG CAGAAAAAGA
      421 CTATGGGCTG GGAAGCATCG ACGGAGCGTC TTTACCCCGA AGACGGCGTC CTGAAAGGCG
      481 ATATTAAAAT GGCCCTGCGA CTGAAAGACG GCGGTCGCTA CCTTGCAGAT TTCAAAACAA
      541 CGTATAAAGC GAAAAAACCT GTGCAGATGC CCGGGGCGTA CAACGTTGAT CGCAAACTAG
      601 ATATCACTTC ACACAACGAA GATTACACGG TAGTCGAACA GTATGAACGT AGCGAGGGGC
      661 GCCATAGCAC CGGAGGCATG GATGAACTCT ATAAATAAGC TTCGCTCGTG CTCGCCGCGA
      721 CCTTCCTCTT CATGCACCTC TTCGGCATCG GGCTGCACAA CGCTACAGAG GAGCTTTTCC
      781 GCTGCATAAC CCTGCTTCGG GGTCATTATA GCGATTTTTT CGGTATATCC ATCCTTTTTC
      841 GCACGATATA CAGGATTTTG CCAAAGGGTT CGTGTAGACT TTCCTTGGTG TATCCAACGG
      901 CGTCAGCCGG GCAGGATAGG TGAAGTAGGC CCACCCGCGA GCGGGTGTTC CTTCTTCACT
      961 GTCCCTTATT CGCACCTGGC GGTGCTCAAC GGGAATCCTG CTCTGCGAGG CTGGCCGTAC
     1021 GCTAGGTATA CTTGAGACCA CCCCAGGATA CATAGATTAC CACAACTCCG AGCCCTTCCA
     1081 CCTAGCGTGC TAACCACGCA CGCTATTGTT GTATAGGCTA GGTGGAGGCT CAGTGATGAT
     1141 AAGTCTGCGA TGGTGGATGC ATGTGTCATG GTCATAGCTG TTTCCTGTGT GAAATTGTTA
     1201 TCCGCTCAGA GGGCACAATC CTATTCCGCG CTATCCGACA ATCTCCAAGA CATTAGGTGG
     1261 AGTTCAGTTC GGCGTATGGC ATATGTCGCT GGAAAGAACA TGTGAGCAAA AGGCCAGCAA
     1321 AAGGCCAGGA ACCGTAAAAA GGCCGCGTTG CTGGCGTTac agctgggcgc gccccatgtc
     1381 agccgttaag tgttcctgtg tcactcaaaa ttgctttgag aggctctaag ggcttctcag
     1441 tgcgttacat ccctggcttg ttgtccacaa ccgttaaacc ttaaaggctt taaaagcctt
     1501 atatattctt ttttttctta taaaacttaa aaccttagag gctatttaag ttgctgattt
     1561 atattaattt tattgttcaa acatgagagc ttagtacgtg aaacatgaga gcttagtacg
     1621 ttagccatga gagcttagta cgttagccat gagggtttag ttcgttaaac atgagagctt
     1681 agtacgttaa acatgagagc ttagtacgtg aaacatgaga gcttagtacg tactatcaac
     1741 aggttgaact gctgatcttc agatcggcgc gccggccggc cGAAGATCCT TTGATCTTTT
     1801 CTACGGGGTC TGACGCTCTA TTCAACAAAG CCGCCGTCCC GTCAAGTCAG CGTAAATGGG
     1861 TAGGGGGCTT CAAATCGTCC CCCCATACGA TATAAGTTGT TACTAGTGCT TGGATTCTCA
     1921 CCAATAAAAA ACGCCCGGCG GCAACCGAGC GTTCTGAACA AATCCAGATG GAGTTCTGAG
     1981 GTCATTACTG GATCTATCAA CAGGAGTCCA AGCGAGCTCG ATATCAAATT ACGCCCCGCC
     2041 CTGCCACTCA TCGCAGTACT GTTGTAATTC ATTAAGCATT CTGCCGACAT GGAAGCCATC
     2101 ACAAACGGCA TGATGAACCT GAATCGCCAG CGGCATCAGC ACCTTGTCGC CTTGCGTATA
     2161 ATATTTGCCC ATGGTGAAAA CGGGGGCGAA GAAGTTGTCC ATATTGGCCA CGTTTAAATC
     2221 AAAACTGGTG AAACTCACCC AGGGATTGGC TGAGACGAAA AACATATTCT CAATAAACCC
     2281 TTTAGGGAAA TAGGCCAGGT TTTCACCGTA ACACGCCACA TCTTGCGAAT ATATGTGTAG
     2341 AAACTGCCGG AAATCGTCGT GGTATTCACT CCAGAGCGAT GAAAACGTTT CAGTTTGCTC
     2401 ATGGAAAACG GTGTAACAAG GGTGAACACT ATCCCATATC ACCAGCTCAC CGTCTTTCAT
     2461 TGCCATACGA AATTCCGGAT GAGCATTCAT CAGGCGGGCA AGAATGTGAA TAAAGGCCGG
     2521 ATAAAACTTG TGCTTATTTT TCTTTACGGT CTTTAAAAAG GCCGTAATAT CCAGCTGAAC
     2581 GGTCTGGTTA TAGGTACATT GAGCAACTGA CTGAAATGCC TCAAAATGTT CTTTACGATG
     2641 CCATTGGGAT ATATCAACGG TGGTATATCC AGTGATTTTT TTCTCCATTT TAGCTTCCTT
     2701 AGCTCCTGAA AATCTCGATA ACTCAAAAAA TACGCCCGGT AGTGATCTTA TTTCATTATG
     2761 GTGAAAGTTG GAACCTCTTA CGTGCCGATC AACGTCTCAT TGATACCTGA AACAAAACCC
     2821 ATCGTACGGC CAAGGAAGTC TCCAATAACT GTGATCCACC ACAAGCGCCA GGGTTTTCCC
     2881 AGTCACGACG TTGTAAAACG ACGGCCAGTC ATGCATAATC CGCACGCATC TGGAATAAGG
     2941 AAGTGCCATT CCGCCTGACC TTAGCGTGCG AACAGCACGC TATTGTTGTA TCATTACTCG
     3001 CATCCATTCT CAGGCTGTCT CGTCTCGTCT CCGAGGTCTC AGGAGAATGA GTCAGGGTCA
     3061 CGCGTAGGAC GCGTCGAGTA GGGTTTCTTG TCGACTCCAT GTCAGTTCCG CAGCCACACG
     3121 CCGTGTGAAG CTGGGGAGGT TCATTTGATA TGCCTCCTAA ATTTTTATCT AAAGTGAATT
     3181 TAGGAGGCTT ACTTGTCTGC TTTCTTCATT AGAATCAATC CTTTTTTAAA AGTCAATCCC
     3241 GTTTGTTGAA CTACTCTTTA ATAAAATAAT TTTTCCGTTC CCAATTCCAC ATTGCAATAA
     3301 TAGAAAATCC ATCTTCATCG GCTTTTTCGT CATCATCTGT ATGAATCAAA TCGCCTTCTT
     3361 CTGTGTCATC AAGGTTTAAT TTTTTATGTA TTTCTTTTAA CAAACCACCA TAGGAGATTA
     3421 ACCTTTTACG GTGTAAACCT TCCTCCAAAT CAGACAAACG TTTCAAATTC TTTTCTTCAT
     3481 CATCGGTCAT AAAATCCGTA TCCTTTACAG GATATTTTGC AGTTTCGTCA ATTGCCGATT
     3541 GTATATCCGA TTTATATTTA TTTTTCGGTC GAATCATTTG AACTTTTACA TTTGGATCAT
     3601 AGTCTAATTT CATTGCCTTT TTCCAAAATT GAATCCATTG TTTTTGATTC ACGTAGTTTT
     3661 CTGTATTCTT AAAATAAGTT GGTTCCACAC ATACCAATAC ATGCATGTGC TGATTATAAG
     3721 AATTATCTTT ATTATTTATT GTCACTTCCG TTGCACGCAT AAAACCAACA AGATTTTTAT
     3781 TAATTTTTTT ATATTGCATC ATTCGGCGAA ATCCTTGAGC CATATCTGAC AAACTCTTAT
     3841 TTAATTCTTC GCCATCATAA ACATTTTTAA CTGTTAATGT GAGAAACAAC CAACGAACTG
     3901 TTGGCTTTTG TTTAATAACT TCAGCAACAA CCTTTTGTGA CTGAATGCCA TGTTTCATTG
     3961 CTCTCCTCCA GTTGCACATT GGACAAAGCC TGGATTTACA AAACCACACT CGATACAACT
     4021 TTCTTTCGCC TGTTTCACGA TTTTGTTTAT ACTCTAATAT TTCAGCACAA TCTTTTACTC
     4081 TTTCAGCCTT TTTAAATTCA AGAATATGCA GAAGTTCAAA GTAATCAACA TTAGCGATTT
     4141 TCTTTTCTCT CCATGGCCTC ACTTTTCCAC TTTTTGTCTT GTCCACTAAA ACCCTTGATT
     4201 TTTCATCTGA ATAAATGCTA CTATTAGGAC ACATAATATT AAAAGAAACC CCCATCTATT
     4261 TAGTTATTTG TTTGGTCACT TATAACTTTA ACAGATGGGG TTTTTCTGTG CAACCAATTT
     4321 TAAGGGTTTT CAATACTTTA AAACACATAC ATACCAACAC TTCAACGCAC CTTTCAGCAA
     4381 CTAAAATAAA AATGACGTTA TTTCTATATG TATCAAGAAT AGAAAGAACT CGTTTTTCGC
     4441 TACGCTCAAA ACGCAAAAAA AGCACTCATT CGAGTGCTTT TTCTTATCGC TCCAAATCAT
     4501 GCGATTTTTT CCTCTTTGCT TTTCTTTGCT CACGAAGTTC TCGATCACGC TGCAAAACAT
     4561 CTTGAAGCGA AAAAGTATTC TTCTTTTCTT CCGATCGCTC ATGCTGACGC ACGAAAAGCC
     4621 CTCTAGGCGC ATAGGAACAA CTCCTAAATG CATGTGAGGG GTTTTCTCGT CCATGTGAAC
     4681 AGTCGCATAC GCAATATTTT GTTTCCCATA CTGCATTAAT GAATCGGCCA ACGCGCGGGG
     4741 AGAGGCGGTT TGCGTATTGG GCGCTCTTGC GCTTCCTCGC TCACTGACTC GCTGCGCTCG
     4801 GTCGTTCGGC TGCGGCGAGC GGTATCAGCT CACTCAAAGG CGGTAATACG GTTATCCACA
     4861 GAATCAGGGG CGCTAGCAAG GAGGATCCTT TAACTCTGGC AACCCTCAAA ATTGAATGAG
     4921 ACATGCTACA CCTCCGGATA ATAAATATAT ATAAACGTAT ATAGATTTCA TAAAGTCTAA
     4981 CACACTAGAC TTATTTACTT CGTAATTAAG TCGTTAAACC GTGTGCTCTA CGACCAAAAC
     5041 TATAAAACCT TTAAGAACTT TCTTTTTTTA CAAGAAAAAA GAAATTAGAT AAATCTCTCA
     5101 TATCTTTTAT TCAATAATCG CATCCGATTG CAGTATAAAT TTAACGATCA CTCATCATGT
     5161 TCATATTTAT CAGAGGTCGT GCTATAATTA TACTAATTTT ATAAGGAGGA AAAAATATGG
     5221 GCATTTTTAG TATTTTTGTA ATCAGCACAG TTCATTATCA ACCAAACAAA AAATAAGTGG
     5281 TTATAATGAA TCGTTAATAA GCAAAATTCA TATAACCAAA TTAAAGAGGG TTATAAATGA
     5341 ACGAGAAAAA TATAAAACAC AGTCAAAACT TTATTACTTC AAAACATAAT ATAGATAAAA
     5401 TAATGACAAA TATAAGATTA AATGAACATG ATAATATCTT TGAAATCGGC TCAGGAAAAG
     5461 GCCATTTTAC CCTTGAATTA GTAAAGAGGT GTAATTTCGT AACTGCCATT GAAATAGACC
     5521 ATAAATTATG CAAAACTACA GAAAATAAAC TTGTTGATCA CGATAATTTC CAAGTTTTAA
     5581 ACAAGGATAT ATTGCAGTTT AAATTTCCTA AAAACCAATC CTATAAAATA TATGGTAATA
     5641 TACCTTATAA CATAAGTACG GATATAATAC GCAAAATTGT TTTTGATAGT ATAGCTAATG
     5701 AGATTTATTT AATCGTGGAA TACGGGTTTG CTAAAAGATT ATTAAATACA AAACGCTCAT
     5761 TGGCATTACT TTTAATGGCA GAAGTTGATA TTTCTATATT AAGTATGGTT CCAAGAGAAT
     5821 ATTTTCATCC TAAACCTAAA GTGAATAGCT CACTTATCAG ATTAAGTAGA AAAAAATCAA
     5881 GAATATCACA CAAAGATAAA CAAAAGTATA ATTATTTCGT TATGAAATGG GTTAACAAAG
     5941 AATACAAGAA AATATTTACA AAAAATCAAT TTAACAATTC CTTAAAACAT GCAGGAATTG
     6001 ACGATTTAAA CAATATTAGC TTTGAACAAT TCTTATCTCT TTTCAATAGC TATAAATTAT
     6061 TTAATAAGTA AGCTTGTTAA GGGATGCATA AACTGCATCC CTTAACTTGT TTTTCGTGTG
     6121 CCTATTTTTT GTGAATCGAT TATGTCTTTT GCGCAGTCGG CCGCTATACC CTCGTCTCAA
     6181 CCAAAGCAAT CAACCCATCA ACCACCTGGT CGTTGGGATT GTCCTGACCG AAGCGGGACA
     6241 GGTCCACGAG CAGGCAATGC TTGTTGGGCA TGGTGAGGTG GATGTCTTTC ACTTCCGGCA
     6301 CGCAGCCGAG GACTTTTTGC GCCATATCGT AAAGTGTGTG CTGAACGGAT TCGCTTTCGT
     6361 GTTCAGCGAA AGAGGCGAGA AGGAGATTCC ttaagaccca ctttcacatt taagttgttt
     6421 ttctaatccg catatgatca attcaaggcc gaataagaag gctggctctg caccttggtg
     6481 atcaaataat tcgatagctt gtcgtaataa tggcggcata ctatcagtag taggtgtttc
     6541 cctttcttct ttagcgactt gatgctcttg atcttccaat acgcaaccta aagtaaaatg
     6601 ccccacagcg ctgagtgcat ataatgcatt ctctagtgaa aaaccttgtt ggcataaaaa
     6661 ggctaattga ttttcgagag tttcatactg tttttctgta ggccgtgtac ctaaatgtac
     6721 ttttgctcca tcgcgatgac ttagtaaagc acatctaaaa cttttagcgt tattacgtaa
     6781 aaaatcttgc cagctttccc cttctaaagg gcaaaagtga gtatggtgcc tatctaacat
     6841 ctcaatggct aaggcgtcga gcaaagcccg cttatttttt acatgccaat acaatgtagg
     6901 ctgctctaca cctagcttct gggcgagttt acgggttgtt aaaccttcga ttccgacctc
     6961 attaagcagc tctaatgcgc tgttaatcac tttactttta tctaatctag acatcatGGA
     7021 GCCTACCTCC CTTTAGTCTT ATCGCTGGCA ACTGGATTTT TATAAGTAAG TAAGGAGAAA
     7081 GCAGTCACTT TCCCCTTACT TTAAATATGA TTCAACTttt tcagtatccc tatcagtgat
     7141 agagaaggtg acttccctat cagtgataga gaCtataaaa ataaaaaact ttcatatact
     7201 taaggaggct ttccataATG ggttctcacc accaccacca tcacACAGCG GCAACGGCTA
//
