# Supplementary material for: A genetic platform for a biocementation bacterium
Source: bioRxiv preprint, doi:10.64898/2025.12.05.692644, version 1 (2025-12-06)
Supplement: Plasmid Sequences [file 692644_file03.zip › Sporosarcina Plasmid Vectors/Promoter library variant plasmids/pGLU_511_30.gb]

LOCUS       pGLU_511_30             7260 bp ds-DNA     circular     02-DEC-2025
DEFINITION  .
FEATURES             Location/Qualifiers
     prokaryote t... 703..760
                     /label="TAmarelleT7"
                     /ApEinfo_revcolor="#f58a5e"
                     /ApEinfo_fwdcolor="#f58a5e"
     miscellaneous   774..1019
                     /label="oriT"
                     /ApEinfo_revcolor="#84b0dc"
                     /ApEinfo_fwdcolor="#84b0dc"
     miscellaneous   1043..1082
                     /label="UNSX"
                     /ApEinfo_revcolor="#9eafd2"
                     /ApEinfo_fwdcolor="#9eafd2"
     prokaryote p... 1083..1114
                     /label="L2U8H11"
                     /ApEinfo_revcolor="#75c6a9"
                     /ApEinfo_fwdcolor="#75c6a9"
     primer_bind     complement(1167..1187)
                     /label="M13-rev"
                     /ApEinfo_revcolor="#85dae9"
                     /ApEinfo_fwdcolor="#85dae9"
     primer_bind     complement(1171..1187)
                     /label="M13 rev"
                     /ApEinfo_revcolor="#c7b0e3"
                     /ApEinfo_fwdcolor="#c7b0e3"
     ori             1377..1765
                     /label="R6K ORI"
                     /ApEinfo_revcolor="#85dae9"
                     /ApEinfo_fwdcolor="#85dae9"
     terminator      1914..2008
                     /label="lambda t0 terminator"
                     /ApEinfo_revcolor="#faac61"
                     /ApEinfo_fwdcolor="#faac61"
     CDS             complement(2029..2688)
                     /label="cat"
                     /ApEinfo_revcolor="#ffef86"
                     /ApEinfo_fwdcolor="#ffef86"
     promoter        complement(2689..2791)
                     /label="Pcat"
                     /ApEinfo_revcolor="#9eafd2"
                     /ApEinfo_fwdcolor="#9eafd2"
     primer_bind     2892..2909
                     /label="M13-fwd"
                     /ApEinfo_revcolor="#85dae9"
                     /ApEinfo_fwdcolor="#85dae9"
     primer_bind     2893..2909
                     /label="M13 fwd"
                     /ApEinfo_revcolor="#d59687"
                     /ApEinfo_fwdcolor="#d59687"
     prokaryote t... 2962..2991
                     /label="L2U5H11"
                     /ApEinfo_revcolor="#f8d3a9"
                     /ApEinfo_fwdcolor="#f8d3a9"
     spacer          2992..3031
                     /label="UNS_1"
                     /ApEinfo_revcolor="#c6c9d1"
                     /ApEinfo_fwdcolor="#c6c9d1"
     miscellaneous   2992..3031
                     /label="UNS1"
                     /ApEinfo_revcolor="#9eafd2"
                     /ApEinfo_fwdcolor="#9eafd2"
     misc_feature    3055..3084
                     /label="F primer binding"
                     /ApEinfo_revcolor="#d6b295"
                     /ApEinfo_fwdcolor="#d6b295"
     Primer site     3055..3084
                     /label="F-skpp-asm-15-mer-2x"
                     /ApEinfo_revcolor="#f58a5e"
                     /ApEinfo_fwdcolor="#f58a5e"
     ORI barcode     3055..3134
                     /label="ORI_BC_30"
                     /ApEinfo_revcolor="#faac61"
                     /ApEinfo_fwdcolor="#faac61"
     Barcode         3085..3104
                     /label="BC.0030"
                     /ApEinfo_revcolor="#c6c9d1"
                     /ApEinfo_fwdcolor="#c6c9d1"
     Primer site     3105..3134
                     /label="R-skpp-asm-15-mer-2x"
                     /ApEinfo_revcolor="#f58a5e"
                     /ApEinfo_fwdcolor="#f58a5e"
     misc_feature    complement(3105..3134)
                     /label="R primer binding"
                     /ApEinfo_revcolor="#d6b295"
                     /ApEinfo_fwdcolor="#d6b295"
     ORI             3139..4870
                     /label="pTHT15 ORI"
                     /ApEinfo_revcolor="#f58a5e"
                     /ApEinfo_fwdcolor="#f58a5e"
     prokaryote p... 4884..5335
                     /label="PermC"
                     /ApEinfo_revcolor="#faac61"
                     /ApEinfo_fwdcolor="#faac61"
     RBS             5204..5214
                     /label="bsRBS"
                     /ApEinfo_revcolor="#b7e6d7"
                     /ApEinfo_fwdcolor="#b7e6d7"
     CDS             5337..6071
                     /label="ermC"
                     /ApEinfo_revcolor="#ffef86"
                     /ApEinfo_fwdcolor="#ffef86"
     prokaryote t... 6076..6161
                     /label="TermC"
                     /ApEinfo_revcolor="#f8d3a9"
                     /ApEinfo_fwdcolor="#f8d3a9"
     misc_feature    6170..6209
                     /label="UNS_8"
                     /ApEinfo_revcolor="#c6c9d1"
                     /ApEinfo_fwdcolor="#c6c9d1"
     prokaryote t... complement(6210..6390)
                     /label="TAmarelleT9"
                     /ApEinfo_revcolor="#f58a5e"
                     /ApEinfo_fwdcolor="#f58a5e"
     misc_feature    complement(6394..7017)
                     /label="tetR"
                     /ApEinfo_revcolor="#f58a5e"
                     /ApEinfo_fwdcolor="#f58a5e"
     prokaryote p... 7018..7117
                     /label="P19"
                     /ApEinfo_revcolor="#f58a5e"
                     /ApEinfo_fwdcolor="#f58a5e"
     prokaryote p... 7118..7217
                     /label="P1_dcp"
                     /ApEinfo_revcolor="#f58a5e"
                     /ApEinfo_fwdcolor="#f58a5e"
     misc_feature    7127..7145
                     /label="Tet Operator"
                     /ApEinfo_revcolor="#84b0dc"
                     /ApEinfo_fwdcolor="#84b0dc"
     misc_feature    7154..7172
                     /label="Tet Operator"
                     /ApEinfo_revcolor="#84b0dc"
                     /ApEinfo_fwdcolor="#84b0dc"
     misc_feature    7182..7200
                     /label="Tet Operator"
                     /ApEinfo_revcolor="#84b0dc"
                     /ApEinfo_fwdcolor="#84b0dc"
     NGS barcode     7245..7259
                     /label="Barcode 30"
                     /ApEinfo_revcolor="#faac61"
                     /ApEinfo_fwdcolor="#faac61"
     CDS             7260..698
                     /label="mScarlet-I"
                     /ApEinfo_revcolor="#ffef86"
                     /ApEinfo_fwdcolor="#ffef86"
ORIGIN
        1 TGGTGAGTAA GGGTGAAGCC GTGATTAAAG AGTTCATGCG CTTCAAAGTG CATATGGAGG
       61 GCTCAATGAA CGGCCATGAA TTTGAAATTG AAGGTGAAGG AGAAGGCCGT CCGTATGAGG
      121 GCACCCAGAC CGCCAAACTG AAAGTCACAA AGGGTGGCCC GCTGCCGTTT TCGTGGGATA
      181 TTTTATCCCC TCAATTCATG TACGGCAGCC GGGCGTTTAT TAAACACCCG GCGGATATCC
      241 CGGATTACTA TAAGCAATCT TTTCCAGAAG GCTTTAAATG GGAGCGCGTG ATGAATTTTG
      301 AAGACGGAGG TGCTGTTACC GTGACCCAGG ACACGAGCTT AGAAGACGGT ACCTTGATCT
      361 ATAAGGTAAA GCTGCGTGGT ACCAATTTCC CGCCGGATGG GCCAGTTATG CAGAAAAAGA
      421 CTATGGGCTG GGAAGCATCG ACGGAGCGTC TTTACCCCGA AGACGGCGTC CTGAAAGGCG
      481 ATATTAAAAT GGCCCTGCGA CTGAAAGACG GCGGTCGCTA CCTTGCAGAT TTCAAAACAA
      541 CGTATAAAGC GAAAAAACCT GTGCAGATGC CCGGGGCGTA CAACGTTGAT CGCAAACTAG
      601 ATATCACTTC ACACAACGAA GATTACACGG TAGTCGAACA GTATGAACGT AGCGAGGGGC
      661 GCCATAGCAC CGGAGGCATG GATGAACTCT ATAAATAAGC TTCGCTCGTG CTCGCCGCGA
      721 CCTTCCTCTT CATGCACCTC TTCGGCATCG GGCTGCACAA CGCTACAGAG GAGCTTTTCC
      781 GCTGCATAAC CCTGCTTCGG GGTCATTATA GCGATTTTTT CGGTATATCC ATCCTTTTTC
      841 GCACGATATA CAGGATTTTG CCAAAGGGTT CGTGTAGACT TTCCTTGGTG TATCCAACGG
      901 CGTCAGCCGG GCAGGATAGG TGAAGTAGGC CCACCCGCGA GCGGGTGTTC CTTCTTCACT
      961 GTCCCTTATT CGCACCTGGC GGTGCTCAAC GGGAATCCTG CTCTGCGAGG CTGGCCGTAC
     1021 GCTAGGTATA CTTGAGACCA CCCCAGGATA CATAGATTAC CACAACTCCG AGCCCTTCCA
     1081 CCTAGCGTGC TAACCACGCA CGCTATTGTT GTATAGGCTA GGTGGAGGCT CAGTGATGAT
     1141 AAGTCTGCGA TGGTGGATGC ATGTGTCATG GTCATAGCTG TTTCCTGTGT GAAATTGTTA
     1201 TCCGCTCAGA GGGCACAATC CTATTCCGCG CTATCCGACA ATCTCCAAGA CATTAGGTGG
     1261 AGTTCAGTTC GGCGTATGGC ATATGTCGCT GGAAAGAACA TGTGAGCAAA AGGCCAGCAA
     1321 AAGGCCAGGA ACCGTAAAAA GGCCGCGTTG CTGGCGTTac agctgggcgc gccccatgtc
     1381 agccgttaag tgttcctgtg tcactcaaaa ttgctttgag aggctctaag ggcttctcag
     1441 tgcgttacat ccctggcttg ttgtccacaa ccgttaaacc ttaaaggctt taaaagcctt
     1501 atatattctt ttttttctta taaaacttaa aaccttagag gctatttaag ttgctgattt
     1561 atattaattt tattgttcaa acatgagagc ttagtacgtg aaacatgaga gcttagtacg
     1621 ttagccatga gagcttagta cgttagccat gagggtttag ttcgttaaac atgagagctt
     1681 agtacgttaa acatgagagc ttagtacgtg aaacatgaga gcttagtacg tactatcaac
     1741 aggttgaact gctgatcttc agatcggcgc gccggccggc cGAAGATCCT TTGATCTTTT
     1801 CTACGGGGTC TGACGCTCTA TTCAACAAAG CCGCCGTCCC GTCAAGTCAG CGTAAATGGG
     1861 TAGGGGGCTT CAAATCGTCC CCCCATACGA TATAAGTTGT TACTAGTGCT TGGATTCTCA
     1921 CCAATAAAAA ACGCCCGGCG GCAACCGAGC GTTCTGAACA AATCCAGATG GAGTTCTGAG
     1981 GTCATTACTG GATCTATCAA CAGGAGTCCA AGCGAGCTCG ATATCAAATT ACGCCCCGCC
     2041 CTGCCACTCA TCGCAGTACT GTTGTAATTC ATTAAGCATT CTGCCGACAT GGAAGCCATC
     2101 ACAAACGGCA TGATGAACCT GAATCGCCAG CGGCATCAGC ACCTTGTCGC CTTGCGTATA
     2161 ATATTTGCCC ATGGTGAAAA CGGGGGCGAA GAAGTTGTCC ATATTGGCCA CGTTTAAATC
     2221 AAAACTGGTG AAACTCACCC AGGGATTGGC TGAGACGAAA AACATATTCT CAATAAACCC
     2281 TTTAGGGAAA TAGGCCAGGT TTTCACCGTA ACACGCCACA TCTTGCGAAT ATATGTGTAG
     2341 AAACTGCCGG AAATCGTCGT GGTATTCACT CCAGAGCGAT GAAAACGTTT CAGTTTGCTC
     2401 ATGGAAAACG GTGTAACAAG GGTGAACACT ATCCCATATC ACCAGCTCAC CGTCTTTCAT
     2461 TGCCATACGA AATTCCGGAT GAGCATTCAT CAGGCGGGCA AGAATGTGAA TAAAGGCCGG
     2521 ATAAAACTTG TGCTTATTTT TCTTTACGGT CTTTAAAAAG GCCGTAATAT CCAGCTGAAC
     2581 GGTCTGGTTA TAGGTACATT GAGCAACTGA CTGAAATGCC TCAAAATGTT CTTTACGATG
     2641 CCATTGGGAT ATATCAACGG TGGTATATCC AGTGATTTTT TTCTCCATTT TAGCTTCCTT
     2701 AGCTCCTGAA AATCTCGATA ACTCAAAAAA TACGCCCGGT AGTGATCTTA TTTCATTATG
     2761 GTGAAAGTTG GAACCTCTTA CGTGCCGATC AACGTCTCAT TGATACCTGA AACAAAACCC
     2821 ATCGTACGGC CAAGGAAGTC TCCAATAACT GTGATCCACC ACAAGCGCCA GGGTTTTCCC
     2881 AGTCACGACG TTGTAAAACG ACGGCCAGTC ATGCATAATC CGCACGCATC TGGAATAAGG
     2941 AAGTGCCATT CCGCCTGACC TTAGCGTGCG AACAGCACGC TATTGTTGTA TCATTACTCG
     3001 CATCCATTCT CAGGCTGTCT CGTCTCGTCT CCGAGGTCTC AGGAGAATGA GTCAGGGTCA
     3061 CGCGTAGGAC GCGTCGAGTA GGGTTTCTTG TCGACTCCAT GTCAGTTCCG CAGCCACACG
     3121 CCGTGTGAAG CTGGGGAGGT TCATTTGATA TGCCTCCTAA ATTTTTATCT AAAGTGAATT
     3181 TAGGAGGCTT ACTTGTCTGC TTTCTTCATT AGAATCAATC CTTTTTTAAA AGTCAATCCC
     3241 GTTTGTTGAA CTACTCTTTA ATAAAATAAT TTTTCCGTTC CCAATTCCAC ATTGCAATAA
     3301 TAGAAAATCC ATCTTCATCG GCTTTTTCGT CATCATCTGT ATGAATCAAA TCGCCTTCTT
     3361 CTGTGTCATC AAGGTTTAAT TTTTTATGTA TTTCTTTTAA CAAACCACCA TAGGAGATTA
     3421 ACCTTTTACG GTGTAAACCT TCCTCCAAAT CAGACAAACG TTTCAAATTC TTTTCTTCAT
     3481 CATCGGTCAT AAAATCCGTA TCCTTTACAG GATATTTTGC AGTTTCGTCA ATTGCCGATT
     3541 GTATATCCGA TTTATATTTA TTTTTCGGTC GAATCATTTG AACTTTTACA TTTGGATCAT
     3601 AGTCTAATTT CATTGCCTTT TTCCAAAATT GAATCCATTG TTTTTGATTC ACGTAGTTTT
     3661 CTGTATTCTT AAAATAAGTT GGTTCCACAC ATACCAATAC ATGCATGTGC TGATTATAAG
     3721 AATTATCTTT ATTATTTATT GTCACTTCCG TTGCACGCAT AAAACCAACA AGATTTTTAT
     3781 TAATTTTTTT ATATTGCATC ATTCGGCGAA ATCCTTGAGC CATATCTGAC AAACTCTTAT
     3841 TTAATTCTTC GCCATCATAA ACATTTTTAA CTGTTAATGT GAGAAACAAC CAACGAACTG
     3901 TTGGCTTTTG TTTAATAACT TCAGCAACAA CCTTTTGTGA CTGAATGCCA TGTTTCATTG
     3961 CTCTCCTCCA GTTGCACATT GGACAAAGCC TGGATTTACA AAACCACACT CGATACAACT
     4021 TTCTTTCGCC TGTTTCACGA TTTTGTTTAT ACTCTAATAT TTCAGCACAA TCTTTTACTC
     4081 TTTCAGCCTT TTTAAATTCA AGAATATGCA GAAGTTCAAA GTAATCAACA TTAGCGATTT
     4141 TCTTTTCTCT CCATGGCCTC ACTTTTCCAC TTTTTGTCTT GTCCACTAAA ACCCTTGATT
     4201 TTTCATCTGA ATAAATGCTA CTATTAGGAC ACATAATATT AAAAGAAACC CCCATCTATT
     4261 TAGTTATTTG TTTGGTCACT TATAACTTTA ACAGATGGGG TTTTTCTGTG CAACCAATTT
     4321 TAAGGGTTTT CAATACTTTA AAACACATAC ATACCAACAC TTCAACGCAC CTTTCAGCAA
     4381 CTAAAATAAA AATGACGTTA TTTCTATATG TATCAAGAAT AGAAAGAACT CGTTTTTCGC
     4441 TACGCTCAAA ACGCAAAAAA AGCACTCATT CGAGTGCTTT TTCTTATCGC TCCAAATCAT
     4501 GCGATTTTTT CCTCTTTGCT TTTCTTTGCT CACGAAGTTC TCGATCACGC TGCAAAACAT
     4561 CTTGAAGCGA AAAAGTATTC TTCTTTTCTT CCGATCGCTC ATGCTGACGC ACGAAAAGCC
     4621 CTCTAGGCGC ATAGGAACAA CTCCTAAATG CATGTGAGGG GTTTTCTCGT CCATGTGAAC
     4681 AGTCGCATAC GCAATATTTT GTTTCCCATA CTGCATTAAT GAATCGGCCA ACGCGCGGGG
     4741 AGAGGCGGTT TGCGTATTGG GCGCTCTTGC GCTTCCTCGC TCACTGACTC GCTGCGCTCG
     4801 GTCGTTCGGC TGCGGCGAGC GGTATCAGCT CACTCAAAGG CGGTAATACG GTTATCCACA
     4861 GAATCAGGGG CGCTAGCAAG GAGGATCCTT TAACTCTGGC AACCCTCAAA ATTGAATGAG
     4921 ACATGCTACA CCTCCGGATA ATAAATATAT ATAAACGTAT ATAGATTTCA TAAAGTCTAA
     4981 CACACTAGAC TTATTTACTT CGTAATTAAG TCGTTAAACC GTGTGCTCTA CGACCAAAAC
     5041 TATAAAACCT TTAAGAACTT TCTTTTTTTA CAAGAAAAAA GAAATTAGAT AAATCTCTCA
     5101 TATCTTTTAT TCAATAATCG CATCCGATTG CAGTATAAAT TTAACGATCA CTCATCATGT
     5161 TCATATTTAT CAGAGGTCGT GCTATAATTA TACTAATTTT ATAAGGAGGA AAAAATATGG
     5221 GCATTTTTAG TATTTTTGTA ATCAGCACAG TTCATTATCA ACCAAACAAA AAATAAGTGG
     5281 TTATAATGAA TCGTTAATAA GCAAAATTCA TATAACCAAA TTAAAGAGGG TTATAAATGA
     5341 ACGAGAAAAA TATAAAACAC AGTCAAAACT TTATTACTTC AAAACATAAT ATAGATAAAA
     5401 TAATGACAAA TATAAGATTA AATGAACATG ATAATATCTT TGAAATCGGC TCAGGAAAAG
     5461 GCCATTTTAC CCTTGAATTA GTAAAGAGGT GTAATTTCGT AACTGCCATT GAAATAGACC
     5521 ATAAATTATG CAAAACTACA GAAAATAAAC TTGTTGATCA CGATAATTTC CAAGTTTTAA
     5581 ACAAGGATAT ATTGCAGTTT AAATTTCCTA AAAACCAATC CTATAAAATA TATGGTAATA
     5641 TACCTTATAA CATAAGTACG GATATAATAC GCAAAATTGT TTTTGATAGT ATAGCTAATG
     5701 AGATTTATTT AATCGTGGAA TACGGGTTTG CTAAAAGATT ATTAAATACA AAACGCTCAT
     5761 TGGCATTACT TTTAATGGCA GAAGTTGATA TTTCTATATT AAGTATGGTT CCAAGAGAAT
     5821 ATTTTCATCC TAAACCTAAA GTGAATAGCT CACTTATCAG ATTAAGTAGA AAAAAATCAA
     5881 GAATATCACA CAAAGATAAA CAAAAGTATA ATTATTTCGT TATGAAATGG GTTAACAAAG
     5941 AATACAAGAA AATATTTACA AAAAATCAAT TTAACAATTC CTTAAAACAT GCAGGAATTG
     6001 ACGATTTAAA CAATATTAGC TTTGAACAAT TCTTATCTCT TTTCAATAGC TATAAATTAT
     6061 TTAATAAGTA AGCTTGTTAA GGGATGCATA AACTGCATCC CTTAACTTGT TTTTCGTGTG
     6121 CCTATTTTTT GTGAATCGAT TATGTCTTTT GCGCAGTCGG CCGCTATACC CTCGTCTCAA
     6181 CCAAAGCAAT CAACCCATCA ACCACCTGGT CGTTGGGATT GTCCTGACCG AAGCGGGACA
     6241 GGTCCACGAG CAGGCAATGC TTGTTGGGCA TGGTGAGGTG GATGTCTTTC ACTTCCGGCA
     6301 CGCAGCCGAG GACTTTTTGC GCCATATCGT AAAGTGTGTG CTGAACGGAT TCGCTTTCGT
     6361 GTTCAGCGAA AGAGGCGAGA AGGAGATTCC ttaagaccca ctttcacatt taagttgttt
     6421 ttctaatccg catatgatca attcaaggcc gaataagaag gctggctctg caccttggtg
     6481 atcaaataat tcgatagctt gtcgtaataa tggcggcata ctatcagtag taggtgtttc
     6541 cctttcttct ttagcgactt gatgctcttg atcttccaat acgcaaccta aagtaaaatg
     6601 ccccacagcg ctgagtgcat ataatgcatt ctctagtgaa aaaccttgtt ggcataaaaa
     6661 ggctaattga ttttcgagag tttcatactg tttttctgta ggccgtgtac ctaaatgtac
     6721 ttttgctcca tcgcgatgac ttagtaaagc acatctaaaa cttttagcgt tattacgtaa
     6781 aaaatcttgc cagctttccc cttctaaagg gcaaaagtga gtatggtgcc tatctaacat
     6841 ctcaatggct aaggcgtcga gcaaagcccg cttatttttt acatgccaat acaatgtagg
     6901 ctgctctaca cctagcttct gggcgagttt acgggttgtt aaaccttcga ttccgacctc
     6961 attaagcagc tctaatgcgc tgttaatcac tttactttta tctaatctag acatcatATA
     7021 TAGCACTCCT TTAAACTAAT TAATATTACT TTAGCACGTT CTGAAACATT TTGGGTTATT
     7081 TACCGTATAC TTGATTGTAA AACAAAAGGG AGGAAATttt tcagtatccc tatcagtgat
     7141 agagaaggtg acttccctat cagtgataga gaCtataaaa atccctatca gtgatagaga
     7201 taaggaggct ttccataATG ggttctcacc accaccacca tcacACAGGG ACAACTGGTA
//
