# Supplementary material for: A genetic platform for a biocementation bacterium
Source: bioRxiv preprint, doi:10.64898/2025.12.05.692644, version 1 (2025-12-06)
Supplement: Plasmid Sequences [file 692644_file03.zip › Sporosarcina Plasmid Vectors/Promoter library variant plasmids/pGLU_511_61.gb]

LOCUS       pGLU_511_61             7260 bp ds-DNA     circular     02-DEC-2025
DEFINITION  .
FEATURES             Location/Qualifiers
     prokaryote t... 703..760
                     /label="TAmarelleT7"
                     /ApEinfo_revcolor="#f58a5e"
                     /ApEinfo_fwdcolor="#f58a5e"
     miscellaneous   774..1019
                     /label="oriT"
                     /ApEinfo_revcolor="#84b0dc"
                     /ApEinfo_fwdcolor="#84b0dc"
     miscellaneous   1043..1082
                     /label="UNSX"
                     /ApEinfo_revcolor="#9eafd2"
                     /ApEinfo_fwdcolor="#9eafd2"
     prokaryote p... 1083..1114
                     /label="L2U8H11"
                     /ApEinfo_revcolor="#75c6a9"
                     /ApEinfo_fwdcolor="#75c6a9"
     primer_bind     complement(1167..1187)
                     /label="M13-rev"
                     /ApEinfo_revcolor="#85dae9"
                     /ApEinfo_fwdcolor="#85dae9"
     primer_bind     complement(1171..1187)
                     /label="M13 rev"
                     /ApEinfo_revcolor="#c7b0e3"
                     /ApEinfo_fwdcolor="#c7b0e3"
     ori             1377..1765
                     /label="R6K ORI"
                     /ApEinfo_revcolor="#85dae9"
                     /ApEinfo_fwdcolor="#85dae9"
     terminator      1914..2008
                     /label="lambda t0 terminator"
                     /ApEinfo_revcolor="#faac61"
                     /ApEinfo_fwdcolor="#faac61"
     CDS             complement(2029..2688)
                     /label="cat"
                     /ApEinfo_revcolor="#ffef86"
                     /ApEinfo_fwdcolor="#ffef86"
     promoter        complement(2689..2791)
                     /label="Pcat"
                     /ApEinfo_revcolor="#9eafd2"
                     /ApEinfo_fwdcolor="#9eafd2"
     primer_bind     2892..2909
                     /label="M13-fwd"
                     /ApEinfo_revcolor="#85dae9"
                     /ApEinfo_fwdcolor="#85dae9"
     primer_bind     2893..2909
                     /label="M13 fwd"
                     /ApEinfo_revcolor="#d59687"
                     /ApEinfo_fwdcolor="#d59687"
     prokaryote t... 2962..2991
                     /label="L2U5H11"
                     /ApEinfo_revcolor="#f8d3a9"
                     /ApEinfo_fwdcolor="#f8d3a9"
     miscellaneous   2992..3031
                     /label="UNS1"
                     /ApEinfo_revcolor="#9eafd2"
                     /ApEinfo_fwdcolor="#9eafd2"
     spacer          2992..3031
                     /label="UNS_1"
                     /ApEinfo_revcolor="#c6c9d1"
                     /ApEinfo_fwdcolor="#c6c9d1"
     misc_feature    3055..3084
                     /label="F primer binding"
                     /ApEinfo_revcolor="#d6b295"
                     /ApEinfo_fwdcolor="#d6b295"
     Primer site     3055..3084
                     /label="F-skpp-asm-15-mer-2x"
                     /ApEinfo_revcolor="#f58a5e"
                     /ApEinfo_fwdcolor="#f58a5e"
     ORI barcode     3055..3134
                     /label="ORI_BC_30"
                     /ApEinfo_revcolor="#faac61"
                     /ApEinfo_fwdcolor="#faac61"
     Barcode         3085..3104
                     /label="BC.0030"
                     /ApEinfo_revcolor="#c6c9d1"
                     /ApEinfo_fwdcolor="#c6c9d1"
     Primer site     3105..3134
                     /label="R-skpp-asm-15-mer-2x"
                     /ApEinfo_revcolor="#f58a5e"
                     /ApEinfo_fwdcolor="#f58a5e"
     misc_feature    complement(3105..3134)
                     /label="R primer binding"
                     /ApEinfo_revcolor="#d6b295"
                     /ApEinfo_fwdcolor="#d6b295"
     ORI             3139..4870
                     /label="pTHT15 ORI"
                     /ApEinfo_revcolor="#f58a5e"
                     /ApEinfo_fwdcolor="#f58a5e"
     prokaryote p... 4884..5335
                     /label="PermC"
                     /ApEinfo_revcolor="#faac61"
                     /ApEinfo_fwdcolor="#faac61"
     RBS             5204..5214
                     /label="bsRBS"
                     /ApEinfo_revcolor="#b7e6d7"
                     /ApEinfo_fwdcolor="#b7e6d7"
     CDS             5337..6071
                     /label="ermC"
                     /ApEinfo_revcolor="#ffef86"
                     /ApEinfo_fwdcolor="#ffef86"
     prokaryote t... 6076..6161
                     /label="TermC"
                     /ApEinfo_revcolor="#f8d3a9"
                     /ApEinfo_fwdcolor="#f8d3a9"
     misc_feature    6170..6209
                     /label="UNS_8"
                     /ApEinfo_revcolor="#c6c9d1"
                     /ApEinfo_fwdcolor="#c6c9d1"
     prokaryote t... complement(6210..6390)
                     /label="TAmarelleT9"
                     /ApEinfo_revcolor="#f58a5e"
                     /ApEinfo_fwdcolor="#f58a5e"
     misc_feature    complement(6394..7017)
                     /label="tetR"
                     /ApEinfo_revcolor="#f58a5e"
                     /ApEinfo_fwdcolor="#f58a5e"
     prokaryote p... 7018..7117
                     /label="P0-2"
                     /ApEinfo_revcolor="#f58a5e"
                     /ApEinfo_fwdcolor="#f58a5e"
     prokaryote p... 7118..7217
                     /label="P21_d"
                     /ApEinfo_revcolor="#f58a5e"
                     /ApEinfo_fwdcolor="#f58a5e"
     misc_feature    7131..7149
                     /label="Tet Operator"
                     /ApEinfo_revcolor="#84b0dc"
                     /ApEinfo_fwdcolor="#84b0dc"
     NGS barcode     7245..7259
                     /label="Barcode 61"
                     /ApEinfo_revcolor="#faac61"
                     /ApEinfo_fwdcolor="#faac61"
     CDS             7260..698
                     /label="mScarlet-I"
                     /ApEinfo_revcolor="#ffef86"
                     /ApEinfo_fwdcolor="#ffef86"
ORIGIN
        1 TGGTGAGTAA GGGTGAAGCC GTGATTAAAG AGTTCATGCG CTTCAAAGTG CATATGGAGG
       61 GCTCAATGAA CGGCCATGAA TTTGAAATTG AAGGTGAAGG AGAAGGCCGT CCGTATGAGG
      121 GCACCCAGAC CGCCAAACTG AAAGTCACAA AGGGTGGCCC GCTGCCGTTT TCGTGGGATA
      181 TTTTATCCCC TCAATTCATG TACGGCAGCC GGGCGTTTAT TAAACACCCG GCGGATATCC
      241 CGGATTACTA TAAGCAATCT TTTCCAGAAG GCTTTAAATG GGAGCGCGTG ATGAATTTTG
      301 AAGACGGAGG TGCTGTTACC GTGACCCAGG ACACGAGCTT AGAAGACGGT ACCTTGATCT
      361 ATAAGGTAAA GCTGCGTGGT ACCAATTTCC CGCCGGATGG GCCAGTTATG CAGAAAAAGA
      421 CTATGGGCTG GGAAGCATCG ACGGAGCGTC TTTACCCCGA AGACGGCGTC CTGAAAGGCG
      481 ATATTAAAAT GGCCCTGCGA CTGAAAGACG GCGGTCGCTA CCTTGCAGAT TTCAAAACAA
      541 CGTATAAAGC GAAAAAACCT GTGCAGATGC CCGGGGCGTA CAACGTTGAT CGCAAACTAG
      601 ATATCACTTC ACACAACGAA GATTACACGG TAGTCGAACA GTATGAACGT AGCGAGGGGC
      661 GCCATAGCAC CGGAGGCATG GATGAACTCT ATAAATAAGC TTCGCTCGTG CTCGCCGCGA
      721 CCTTCCTCTT CATGCACCTC TTCGGCATCG GGCTGCACAA CGCTACAGAG GAGCTTTTCC
      781 GCTGCATAAC CCTGCTTCGG GGTCATTATA GCGATTTTTT CGGTATATCC ATCCTTTTTC
      841 GCACGATATA CAGGATTTTG CCAAAGGGTT CGTGTAGACT TTCCTTGGTG TATCCAACGG
      901 CGTCAGCCGG GCAGGATAGG TGAAGTAGGC CCACCCGCGA GCGGGTGTTC CTTCTTCACT
      961 GTCCCTTATT CGCACCTGGC GGTGCTCAAC GGGAATCCTG CTCTGCGAGG CTGGCCGTAC
     1021 GCTAGGTATA CTTGAGACCA CCCCAGGATA CATAGATTAC CACAACTCCG AGCCCTTCCA
     1081 CCTAGCGTGC TAACCACGCA CGCTATTGTT GTATAGGCTA GGTGGAGGCT CAGTGATGAT
     1141 AAGTCTGCGA TGGTGGATGC ATGTGTCATG GTCATAGCTG TTTCCTGTGT GAAATTGTTA
     1201 TCCGCTCAGA GGGCACAATC CTATTCCGCG CTATCCGACA ATCTCCAAGA CATTAGGTGG
     1261 AGTTCAGTTC GGCGTATGGC ATATGTCGCT GGAAAGAACA TGTGAGCAAA AGGCCAGCAA
     1321 AAGGCCAGGA ACCGTAAAAA GGCCGCGTTG CTGGCGTTac agctgggcgc gccccatgtc
     1381 agccgttaag tgttcctgtg tcactcaaaa ttgctttgag aggctctaag ggcttctcag
     1441 tgcgttacat ccctggcttg ttgtccacaa ccgttaaacc ttaaaggctt taaaagcctt
     1501 atatattctt ttttttctta taaaacttaa aaccttagag gctatttaag ttgctgattt
     1561 atattaattt tattgttcaa acatgagagc ttagtacgtg aaacatgaga gcttagtacg
     1621 ttagccatga gagcttagta cgttagccat gagggtttag ttcgttaaac atgagagctt
     1681 agtacgttaa acatgagagc ttagtacgtg aaacatgaga gcttagtacg tactatcaac
     1741 aggttgaact gctgatcttc agatcggcgc gccggccggc cGAAGATCCT TTGATCTTTT
     1801 CTACGGGGTC TGACGCTCTA TTCAACAAAG CCGCCGTCCC GTCAAGTCAG CGTAAATGGG
     1861 TAGGGGGCTT CAAATCGTCC CCCCATACGA TATAAGTTGT TACTAGTGCT TGGATTCTCA
     1921 CCAATAAAAA ACGCCCGGCG GCAACCGAGC GTTCTGAACA AATCCAGATG GAGTTCTGAG
     1981 GTCATTACTG GATCTATCAA CAGGAGTCCA AGCGAGCTCG ATATCAAATT ACGCCCCGCC
     2041 CTGCCACTCA TCGCAGTACT GTTGTAATTC ATTAAGCATT CTGCCGACAT GGAAGCCATC
     2101 ACAAACGGCA TGATGAACCT GAATCGCCAG CGGCATCAGC ACCTTGTCGC CTTGCGTATA
     2161 ATATTTGCCC ATGGTGAAAA CGGGGGCGAA GAAGTTGTCC ATATTGGCCA CGTTTAAATC
     2221 AAAACTGGTG AAACTCACCC AGGGATTGGC TGAGACGAAA AACATATTCT CAATAAACCC
     2281 TTTAGGGAAA TAGGCCAGGT TTTCACCGTA ACACGCCACA TCTTGCGAAT ATATGTGTAG
     2341 AAACTGCCGG AAATCGTCGT GGTATTCACT CCAGAGCGAT GAAAACGTTT CAGTTTGCTC
     2401 ATGGAAAACG GTGTAACAAG GGTGAACACT ATCCCATATC ACCAGCTCAC CGTCTTTCAT
     2461 TGCCATACGA AATTCCGGAT GAGCATTCAT CAGGCGGGCA AGAATGTGAA TAAAGGCCGG
     2521 ATAAAACTTG TGCTTATTTT TCTTTACGGT CTTTAAAAAG GCCGTAATAT CCAGCTGAAC
     2581 GGTCTGGTTA TAGGTACATT GAGCAACTGA CTGAAATGCC TCAAAATGTT CTTTACGATG
     2641 CCATTGGGAT ATATCAACGG TGGTATATCC AGTGATTTTT TTCTCCATTT TAGCTTCCTT
     2701 AGCTCCTGAA AATCTCGATA ACTCAAAAAA TACGCCCGGT AGTGATCTTA TTTCATTATG
     2761 GTGAAAGTTG GAACCTCTTA CGTGCCGATC AACGTCTCAT TGATACCTGA AACAAAACCC
     2821 ATCGTACGGC CAAGGAAGTC TCCAATAACT GTGATCCACC ACAAGCGCCA GGGTTTTCCC
     2881 AGTCACGACG TTGTAAAACG ACGGCCAGTC ATGCATAATC CGCACGCATC TGGAATAAGG
     2941 AAGTGCCATT CCGCCTGACC TTAGCGTGCG AACAGCACGC TATTGTTGTA TCATTACTCG
     3001 CATCCATTCT CAGGCTGTCT CGTCTCGTCT CCGAGGTCTC AGGAGAATGA GTCAGGGTCA
     3061 CGCGTAGGAC GCGTCGAGTA GGGTTTCTTG TCGACTCCAT GTCAGTTCCG CAGCCACACG
     3121 CCGTGTGAAG CTGGGGAGGT TCATTTGATA TGCCTCCTAA ATTTTTATCT AAAGTGAATT
     3181 TAGGAGGCTT ACTTGTCTGC TTTCTTCATT AGAATCAATC CTTTTTTAAA AGTCAATCCC
     3241 GTTTGTTGAA CTACTCTTTA ATAAAATAAT TTTTCCGTTC CCAATTCCAC ATTGCAATAA
     3301 TAGAAAATCC ATCTTCATCG GCTTTTTCGT CATCATCTGT ATGAATCAAA TCGCCTTCTT
     3361 CTGTGTCATC AAGGTTTAAT TTTTTATGTA TTTCTTTTAA CAAACCACCA TAGGAGATTA
     3421 ACCTTTTACG GTGTAAACCT TCCTCCAAAT CAGACAAACG TTTCAAATTC TTTTCTTCAT
     3481 CATCGGTCAT AAAATCCGTA TCCTTTACAG GATATTTTGC AGTTTCGTCA ATTGCCGATT
     3541 GTATATCCGA TTTATATTTA TTTTTCGGTC GAATCATTTG AACTTTTACA TTTGGATCAT
     3601 AGTCTAATTT CATTGCCTTT TTCCAAAATT GAATCCATTG TTTTTGATTC ACGTAGTTTT
     3661 CTGTATTCTT AAAATAAGTT GGTTCCACAC ATACCAATAC ATGCATGTGC TGATTATAAG
     3721 AATTATCTTT ATTATTTATT GTCACTTCCG TTGCACGCAT AAAACCAACA AGATTTTTAT
     3781 TAATTTTTTT ATATTGCATC ATTCGGCGAA ATCCTTGAGC CATATCTGAC AAACTCTTAT
     3841 TTAATTCTTC GCCATCATAA ACATTTTTAA CTGTTAATGT GAGAAACAAC CAACGAACTG
     3901 TTGGCTTTTG TTTAATAACT TCAGCAACAA CCTTTTGTGA CTGAATGCCA TGTTTCATTG
     3961 CTCTCCTCCA GTTGCACATT GGACAAAGCC TGGATTTACA AAACCACACT CGATACAACT
     4021 TTCTTTCGCC TGTTTCACGA TTTTGTTTAT ACTCTAATAT TTCAGCACAA TCTTTTACTC
     4081 TTTCAGCCTT TTTAAATTCA AGAATATGCA GAAGTTCAAA GTAATCAACA TTAGCGATTT
     4141 TCTTTTCTCT CCATGGCCTC ACTTTTCCAC TTTTTGTCTT GTCCACTAAA ACCCTTGATT
     4201 TTTCATCTGA ATAAATGCTA CTATTAGGAC ACATAATATT AAAAGAAACC CCCATCTATT
     4261 TAGTTATTTG TTTGGTCACT TATAACTTTA ACAGATGGGG TTTTTCTGTG CAACCAATTT
     4321 TAAGGGTTTT CAATACTTTA AAACACATAC ATACCAACAC TTCAACGCAC CTTTCAGCAA
     4381 CTAAAATAAA AATGACGTTA TTTCTATATG TATCAAGAAT AGAAAGAACT CGTTTTTCGC
     4441 TACGCTCAAA ACGCAAAAAA AGCACTCATT CGAGTGCTTT TTCTTATCGC TCCAAATCAT
     4501 GCGATTTTTT CCTCTTTGCT TTTCTTTGCT CACGAAGTTC TCGATCACGC TGCAAAACAT
     4561 CTTGAAGCGA AAAAGTATTC TTCTTTTCTT CCGATCGCTC ATGCTGACGC ACGAAAAGCC
     4621 CTCTAGGCGC ATAGGAACAA CTCCTAAATG CATGTGAGGG GTTTTCTCGT CCATGTGAAC
     4681 AGTCGCATAC GCAATATTTT GTTTCCCATA CTGCATTAAT GAATCGGCCA ACGCGCGGGG
     4741 AGAGGCGGTT TGCGTATTGG GCGCTCTTGC GCTTCCTCGC TCACTGACTC GCTGCGCTCG
     4801 GTCGTTCGGC TGCGGCGAGC GGTATCAGCT CACTCAAAGG CGGTAATACG GTTATCCACA
     4861 GAATCAGGGG CGCTAGCAAG GAGGATCCTT TAACTCTGGC AACCCTCAAA ATTGAATGAG
     4921 ACATGCTACA CCTCCGGATA ATAAATATAT ATAAACGTAT ATAGATTTCA TAAAGTCTAA
     4981 CACACTAGAC TTATTTACTT CGTAATTAAG TCGTTAAACC GTGTGCTCTA CGACCAAAAC
     5041 TATAAAACCT TTAAGAACTT TCTTTTTTTA CAAGAAAAAA GAAATTAGAT AAATCTCTCA
     5101 TATCTTTTAT TCAATAATCG CATCCGATTG CAGTATAAAT TTAACGATCA CTCATCATGT
     5161 TCATATTTAT CAGAGGTCGT GCTATAATTA TACTAATTTT ATAAGGAGGA AAAAATATGG
     5221 GCATTTTTAG TATTTTTGTA ATCAGCACAG TTCATTATCA ACCAAACAAA AAATAAGTGG
     5281 TTATAATGAA TCGTTAATAA GCAAAATTCA TATAACCAAA TTAAAGAGGG TTATAAATGA
     5341 ACGAGAAAAA TATAAAACAC AGTCAAAACT TTATTACTTC AAAACATAAT ATAGATAAAA
     5401 TAATGACAAA TATAAGATTA AATGAACATG ATAATATCTT TGAAATCGGC TCAGGAAAAG
     5461 GCCATTTTAC CCTTGAATTA GTAAAGAGGT GTAATTTCGT AACTGCCATT GAAATAGACC
     5521 ATAAATTATG CAAAACTACA GAAAATAAAC TTGTTGATCA CGATAATTTC CAAGTTTTAA
     5581 ACAAGGATAT ATTGCAGTTT AAATTTCCTA AAAACCAATC CTATAAAATA TATGGTAATA
     5641 TACCTTATAA CATAAGTACG GATATAATAC GCAAAATTGT TTTTGATAGT ATAGCTAATG
     5701 AGATTTATTT AATCGTGGAA TACGGGTTTG CTAAAAGATT ATTAAATACA AAACGCTCAT
     5761 TGGCATTACT TTTAATGGCA GAAGTTGATA TTTCTATATT AAGTATGGTT CCAAGAGAAT
     5821 ATTTTCATCC TAAACCTAAA GTGAATAGCT CACTTATCAG ATTAAGTAGA AAAAAATCAA
     5881 GAATATCACA CAAAGATAAA CAAAAGTATA ATTATTTCGT TATGAAATGG GTTAACAAAG
     5941 AATACAAGAA AATATTTACA AAAAATCAAT TTAACAATTC CTTAAAACAT GCAGGAATTG
     6001 ACGATTTAAA CAATATTAGC TTTGAACAAT TCTTATCTCT TTTCAATAGC TATAAATTAT
     6061 TTAATAAGTA AGCTTGTTAA GGGATGCATA AACTGCATCC CTTAACTTGT TTTTCGTGTG
     6121 CCTATTTTTT GTGAATCGAT TATGTCTTTT GCGCAGTCGG CCGCTATACC CTCGTCTCAA
     6181 CCAAAGCAAT CAACCCATCA ACCACCTGGT CGTTGGGATT GTCCTGACCG AAGCGGGACA
     6241 GGTCCACGAG CAGGCAATGC TTGTTGGGCA TGGTGAGGTG GATGTCTTTC ACTTCCGGCA
     6301 CGCAGCCGAG GACTTTTTGC GCCATATCGT AAAGTGTGTG CTGAACGGAT TCGCTTTCGT
     6361 GTTCAGCGAA AGAGGCGAGA AGGAGATTCC ttaagaccca ctttcacatt taagttgttt
     6421 ttctaatccg catatgatca attcaaggcc gaataagaag gctggctctg caccttggtg
     6481 atcaaataat tcgatagctt gtcgtaataa tggcggcata ctatcagtag taggtgtttc
     6541 cctttcttct ttagcgactt gatgctcttg atcttccaat acgcaaccta aagtaaaatg
     6601 ccccacagcg ctgagtgcat ataatgcatt ctctagtgaa aaaccttgtt ggcataaaaa
     6661 ggctaattga ttttcgagag tttcatactg tttttctgta ggccgtgtac ctaaatgtac
     6721 ttttgctcca tcgcgatgac ttagtaaagc acatctaaaa cttttagcgt tattacgtaa
     6781 aaaatcttgc cagctttccc cttctaaagg gcaaaagtga gtatggtgcc tatctaacat
     6841 ctcaatggct aaggcgtcga gcaaagcccg cttatttttt acatgccaat acaatgtagg
     6901 ctgctctaca cctagcttct gggcgagttt acgggttgtt aaaccttcga ttccgacctc
     6961 attaagcagc tctaatgcgc tgttaatcac tttactttta tctaatctag acatcatAAG
     7021 TAGACTGTTG CGCGTTGGGG GTAGCGCCGG CTAACAAAGA CGCCTGGTAC AGCAGGAGTA
     7081 TCAAACCCGT ACAAAGGCAA CATCCTCACT TCGGTGAcgc attccgaact tccctatcag
     7141 tgatagagat attgacttta tttcaataga tatgtagtat agtaaGAGGC CCGGAGGGTT
     7201 TGTAAAGGAG GTTTTTAATG ggttctcacc accaccacca tcacACGTCA TCAACGGCGA
//
