# Supplementary material for: A genetic platform for a biocementation bacterium
Source: bioRxiv preprint, doi:10.64898/2025.12.05.692644, version 1 (2025-12-06)
Supplement: Plasmid Sequences [file 692644_file03.zip › Sporosarcina Plasmid Vectors/Promoter library variant plasmids/pGLU_511_92.gb]

LOCUS       pGLU_511_92             7168 bp ds-DNA     circular     02-DEC-2025
DEFINITION  .
FEATURES             Location/Qualifiers
     prokaryote t... 703..760
                     /label="TAmarelleT7"
                     /ApEinfo_revcolor="#f58a5e"
                     /ApEinfo_fwdcolor="#f58a5e"
     miscellaneous   774..1019
                     /label="oriT"
                     /ApEinfo_revcolor="#84b0dc"
                     /ApEinfo_fwdcolor="#84b0dc"
     miscellaneous   1043..1082
                     /label="UNSX"
                     /ApEinfo_revcolor="#9eafd2"
                     /ApEinfo_fwdcolor="#9eafd2"
     prokaryote p... 1083..1114
                     /label="L2U8H11"
                     /ApEinfo_revcolor="#75c6a9"
                     /ApEinfo_fwdcolor="#75c6a9"
     primer_bind     complement(1167..1187)
                     /label="M13-rev"
                     /ApEinfo_revcolor="#85dae9"
                     /ApEinfo_fwdcolor="#85dae9"
     primer_bind     complement(1171..1187)
                     /label="M13 rev"
                     /ApEinfo_revcolor="#c7b0e3"
                     /ApEinfo_fwdcolor="#c7b0e3"
     ori             1377..1765
                     /label="R6K ORI"
                     /ApEinfo_revcolor="#85dae9"
                     /ApEinfo_fwdcolor="#85dae9"
     terminator      1914..2008
                     /label="lambda t0 terminator"
                     /ApEinfo_revcolor="#faac61"
                     /ApEinfo_fwdcolor="#faac61"
     CDS             complement(2029..2688)
                     /label="cat"
                     /ApEinfo_revcolor="#ffef86"
                     /ApEinfo_fwdcolor="#ffef86"
     promoter        complement(2689..2791)
                     /label="Pcat"
                     /ApEinfo_revcolor="#9eafd2"
                     /ApEinfo_fwdcolor="#9eafd2"
     primer_bind     2892..2909
                     /label="M13-fwd"
                     /ApEinfo_revcolor="#85dae9"
                     /ApEinfo_fwdcolor="#85dae9"
     primer_bind     2893..2909
                     /label="M13 fwd"
                     /ApEinfo_revcolor="#d59687"
                     /ApEinfo_fwdcolor="#d59687"
     prokaryote t... 2962..2991
                     /label="L2U5H11"
                     /ApEinfo_revcolor="#f8d3a9"
                     /ApEinfo_fwdcolor="#f8d3a9"
     spacer          2992..3031
                     /label="UNS_1"
                     /ApEinfo_revcolor="#c6c9d1"
                     /ApEinfo_fwdcolor="#c6c9d1"
     miscellaneous   2992..3031
                     /label="UNS1"
                     /ApEinfo_revcolor="#9eafd2"
                     /ApEinfo_fwdcolor="#9eafd2"
     misc_feature    3055..3084
                     /label="F primer binding"
                     /ApEinfo_revcolor="#d6b295"
                     /ApEinfo_fwdcolor="#d6b295"
     Primer site     3055..3084
                     /label="F-skpp-asm-15-mer-2x"
                     /ApEinfo_revcolor="#f58a5e"
                     /ApEinfo_fwdcolor="#f58a5e"
     ORI barcode     3055..3134
                     /label="ORI_BC_30"
                     /ApEinfo_revcolor="#faac61"
                     /ApEinfo_fwdcolor="#faac61"
     Barcode         3085..3104
                     /label="BC.0030"
                     /ApEinfo_revcolor="#c6c9d1"
                     /ApEinfo_fwdcolor="#c6c9d1"
     Primer site     3105..3134
                     /label="R-skpp-asm-15-mer-2x"
                     /ApEinfo_revcolor="#f58a5e"
                     /ApEinfo_fwdcolor="#f58a5e"
     misc_feature    complement(3105..3134)
                     /label="R primer binding"
                     /ApEinfo_revcolor="#d6b295"
                     /ApEinfo_fwdcolor="#d6b295"
     ORI             3139..4870
                     /label="pTHT15 ORI"
                     /ApEinfo_revcolor="#f58a5e"
                     /ApEinfo_fwdcolor="#f58a5e"
     prokaryote p... 4884..5335
                     /label="PermC"
                     /ApEinfo_revcolor="#faac61"
                     /ApEinfo_fwdcolor="#faac61"
     RBS             5204..5214
                     /label="bsRBS"
                     /ApEinfo_revcolor="#b7e6d7"
                     /ApEinfo_fwdcolor="#b7e6d7"
     CDS             5337..6071
                     /label="ermC"
                     /ApEinfo_revcolor="#ffef86"
                     /ApEinfo_fwdcolor="#ffef86"
     prokaryote t... 6076..6161
                     /label="TermC"
                     /ApEinfo_revcolor="#f8d3a9"
                     /ApEinfo_fwdcolor="#f8d3a9"
     misc_feature    6170..6209
                     /label="UNS_8"
                     /ApEinfo_revcolor="#c6c9d1"
                     /ApEinfo_fwdcolor="#c6c9d1"
     prokaryote t... complement(6210..6390)
                     /label="TAmarelleT9"
                     /ApEinfo_revcolor="#f58a5e"
                     /ApEinfo_fwdcolor="#f58a5e"
     misc_feature    complement(6394..7017)
                     /label="tetR"
                     /ApEinfo_revcolor="#f58a5e"
                     /ApEinfo_fwdcolor="#f58a5e"
     prokaryote p... 7018..7125
                     /label="P4"
                     /ApEinfo_revcolor="#f58a5e"
                     /ApEinfo_fwdcolor="#f58a5e"
     prokaryote p... complement(7026..7125)
                     /label="P4"
                     /ApEinfo_revcolor="#f58a5e"
                     /ApEinfo_fwdcolor="#f58a5e"
     NGS barcode     7153..7167
                     /label="Barcode 92"
                     /ApEinfo_revcolor="#faac61"
                     /ApEinfo_fwdcolor="#faac61"
     CDS             7168..698
                     /label="mScarlet-I"
                     /ApEinfo_revcolor="#ffef86"
                     /ApEinfo_fwdcolor="#ffef86"
ORIGIN
        1 TGGTGAGTAA GGGTGAAGCC GTGATTAAAG AGTTCATGCG CTTCAAAGTG CATATGGAGG
       61 GCTCAATGAA CGGCCATGAA TTTGAAATTG AAGGTGAAGG AGAAGGCCGT CCGTATGAGG
      121 GCACCCAGAC CGCCAAACTG AAAGTCACAA AGGGTGGCCC GCTGCCGTTT TCGTGGGATA
      181 TTTTATCCCC TCAATTCATG TACGGCAGCC GGGCGTTTAT TAAACACCCG GCGGATATCC
      241 CGGATTACTA TAAGCAATCT TTTCCAGAAG GCTTTAAATG GGAGCGCGTG ATGAATTTTG
      301 AAGACGGAGG TGCTGTTACC GTGACCCAGG ACACGAGCTT AGAAGACGGT ACCTTGATCT
      361 ATAAGGTAAA GCTGCGTGGT ACCAATTTCC CGCCGGATGG GCCAGTTATG CAGAAAAAGA
      421 CTATGGGCTG GGAAGCATCG ACGGAGCGTC TTTACCCCGA AGACGGCGTC CTGAAAGGCG
      481 ATATTAAAAT GGCCCTGCGA CTGAAAGACG GCGGTCGCTA CCTTGCAGAT TTCAAAACAA
      541 CGTATAAAGC GAAAAAACCT GTGCAGATGC CCGGGGCGTA CAACGTTGAT CGCAAACTAG
      601 ATATCACTTC ACACAACGAA GATTACACGG TAGTCGAACA GTATGAACGT AGCGAGGGGC
      661 GCCATAGCAC CGGAGGCATG GATGAACTCT ATAAATAAGC TTCGCTCGTG CTCGCCGCGA
      721 CCTTCCTCTT CATGCACCTC TTCGGCATCG GGCTGCACAA CGCTACAGAG GAGCTTTTCC
      781 GCTGCATAAC CCTGCTTCGG GGTCATTATA GCGATTTTTT CGGTATATCC ATCCTTTTTC
      841 GCACGATATA CAGGATTTTG CCAAAGGGTT CGTGTAGACT TTCCTTGGTG TATCCAACGG
      901 CGTCAGCCGG GCAGGATAGG TGAAGTAGGC CCACCCGCGA GCGGGTGTTC CTTCTTCACT
      961 GTCCCTTATT CGCACCTGGC GGTGCTCAAC GGGAATCCTG CTCTGCGAGG CTGGCCGTAC
     1021 GCTAGGTATA CTTGAGACCA CCCCAGGATA CATAGATTAC CACAACTCCG AGCCCTTCCA
     1081 CCTAGCGTGC TAACCACGCA CGCTATTGTT GTATAGGCTA GGTGGAGGCT CAGTGATGAT
     1141 AAGTCTGCGA TGGTGGATGC ATGTGTCATG GTCATAGCTG TTTCCTGTGT GAAATTGTTA
     1201 TCCGCTCAGA GGGCACAATC CTATTCCGCG CTATCCGACA ATCTCCAAGA CATTAGGTGG
     1261 AGTTCAGTTC GGCGTATGGC ATATGTCGCT GGAAAGAACA TGTGAGCAAA AGGCCAGCAA
     1321 AAGGCCAGGA ACCGTAAAAA GGCCGCGTTG CTGGCGTTac agctgggcgc gccccatgtc
     1381 agccgttaag tgttcctgtg tcactcaaaa ttgctttgag aggctctaag ggcttctcag
     1441 tgcgttacat ccctggcttg ttgtccacaa ccgttaaacc ttaaaggctt taaaagcctt
     1501 atatattctt ttttttctta taaaacttaa aaccttagag gctatttaag ttgctgattt
     1561 atattaattt tattgttcaa acatgagagc ttagtacgtg aaacatgaga gcttagtacg
     1621 ttagccatga gagcttagta cgttagccat gagggtttag ttcgttaaac atgagagctt
     1681 agtacgttaa acatgagagc ttagtacgtg aaacatgaga gcttagtacg tactatcaac
     1741 aggttgaact gctgatcttc agatcggcgc gccggccggc cGAAGATCCT TTGATCTTTT
     1801 CTACGGGGTC TGACGCTCTA TTCAACAAAG CCGCCGTCCC GTCAAGTCAG CGTAAATGGG
     1861 TAGGGGGCTT CAAATCGTCC CCCCATACGA TATAAGTTGT TACTAGTGCT TGGATTCTCA
     1921 CCAATAAAAA ACGCCCGGCG GCAACCGAGC GTTCTGAACA AATCCAGATG GAGTTCTGAG
     1981 GTCATTACTG GATCTATCAA CAGGAGTCCA AGCGAGCTCG ATATCAAATT ACGCCCCGCC
     2041 CTGCCACTCA TCGCAGTACT GTTGTAATTC ATTAAGCATT CTGCCGACAT GGAAGCCATC
     2101 ACAAACGGCA TGATGAACCT GAATCGCCAG CGGCATCAGC ACCTTGTCGC CTTGCGTATA
     2161 ATATTTGCCC ATGGTGAAAA CGGGGGCGAA GAAGTTGTCC ATATTGGCCA CGTTTAAATC
     2221 AAAACTGGTG AAACTCACCC AGGGATTGGC TGAGACGAAA AACATATTCT CAATAAACCC
     2281 TTTAGGGAAA TAGGCCAGGT TTTCACCGTA ACACGCCACA TCTTGCGAAT ATATGTGTAG
     2341 AAACTGCCGG AAATCGTCGT GGTATTCACT CCAGAGCGAT GAAAACGTTT CAGTTTGCTC
     2401 ATGGAAAACG GTGTAACAAG GGTGAACACT ATCCCATATC ACCAGCTCAC CGTCTTTCAT
     2461 TGCCATACGA AATTCCGGAT GAGCATTCAT CAGGCGGGCA AGAATGTGAA TAAAGGCCGG
     2521 ATAAAACTTG TGCTTATTTT TCTTTACGGT CTTTAAAAAG GCCGTAATAT CCAGCTGAAC
     2581 GGTCTGGTTA TAGGTACATT GAGCAACTGA CTGAAATGCC TCAAAATGTT CTTTACGATG
     2641 CCATTGGGAT ATATCAACGG TGGTATATCC AGTGATTTTT TTCTCCATTT TAGCTTCCTT
     2701 AGCTCCTGAA AATCTCGATA ACTCAAAAAA TACGCCCGGT AGTGATCTTA TTTCATTATG
     2761 GTGAAAGTTG GAACCTCTTA CGTGCCGATC AACGTCTCAT TGATACCTGA AACAAAACCC
     2821 ATCGTACGGC CAAGGAAGTC TCCAATAACT GTGATCCACC ACAAGCGCCA GGGTTTTCCC
     2881 AGTCACGACG TTGTAAAACG ACGGCCAGTC ATGCATAATC CGCACGCATC TGGAATAAGG
     2941 AAGTGCCATT CCGCCTGACC TTAGCGTGCG AACAGCACGC TATTGTTGTA TCATTACTCG
     3001 CATCCATTCT CAGGCTGTCT CGTCTCGTCT CCGAGGTCTC AGGAGAATGA GTCAGGGTCA
     3061 CGCGTAGGAC GCGTCGAGTA GGGTTTCTTG TCGACTCCAT GTCAGTTCCG CAGCCACACG
     3121 CCGTGTGAAG CTGGGGAGGT TCATTTGATA TGCCTCCTAA ATTTTTATCT AAAGTGAATT
     3181 TAGGAGGCTT ACTTGTCTGC TTTCTTCATT AGAATCAATC CTTTTTTAAA AGTCAATCCC
     3241 GTTTGTTGAA CTACTCTTTA ATAAAATAAT TTTTCCGTTC CCAATTCCAC ATTGCAATAA
     3301 TAGAAAATCC ATCTTCATCG GCTTTTTCGT CATCATCTGT ATGAATCAAA TCGCCTTCTT
     3361 CTGTGTCATC AAGGTTTAAT TTTTTATGTA TTTCTTTTAA CAAACCACCA TAGGAGATTA
     3421 ACCTTTTACG GTGTAAACCT TCCTCCAAAT CAGACAAACG TTTCAAATTC TTTTCTTCAT
     3481 CATCGGTCAT AAAATCCGTA TCCTTTACAG GATATTTTGC AGTTTCGTCA ATTGCCGATT
     3541 GTATATCCGA TTTATATTTA TTTTTCGGTC GAATCATTTG AACTTTTACA TTTGGATCAT
     3601 AGTCTAATTT CATTGCCTTT TTCCAAAATT GAATCCATTG TTTTTGATTC ACGTAGTTTT
     3661 CTGTATTCTT AAAATAAGTT GGTTCCACAC ATACCAATAC ATGCATGTGC TGATTATAAG
     3721 AATTATCTTT ATTATTTATT GTCACTTCCG TTGCACGCAT AAAACCAACA AGATTTTTAT
     3781 TAATTTTTTT ATATTGCATC ATTCGGCGAA ATCCTTGAGC CATATCTGAC AAACTCTTAT
     3841 TTAATTCTTC GCCATCATAA ACATTTTTAA CTGTTAATGT GAGAAACAAC CAACGAACTG
     3901 TTGGCTTTTG TTTAATAACT TCAGCAACAA CCTTTTGTGA CTGAATGCCA TGTTTCATTG
     3961 CTCTCCTCCA GTTGCACATT GGACAAAGCC TGGATTTACA AAACCACACT CGATACAACT
     4021 TTCTTTCGCC TGTTTCACGA TTTTGTTTAT ACTCTAATAT TTCAGCACAA TCTTTTACTC
     4081 TTTCAGCCTT TTTAAATTCA AGAATATGCA GAAGTTCAAA GTAATCAACA TTAGCGATTT
     4141 TCTTTTCTCT CCATGGCCTC ACTTTTCCAC TTTTTGTCTT GTCCACTAAA ACCCTTGATT
     4201 TTTCATCTGA ATAAATGCTA CTATTAGGAC ACATAATATT AAAAGAAACC CCCATCTATT
     4261 TAGTTATTTG TTTGGTCACT TATAACTTTA ACAGATGGGG TTTTTCTGTG CAACCAATTT
     4321 TAAGGGTTTT CAATACTTTA AAACACATAC ATACCAACAC TTCAACGCAC CTTTCAGCAA
     4381 CTAAAATAAA AATGACGTTA TTTCTATATG TATCAAGAAT AGAAAGAACT CGTTTTTCGC
     4441 TACGCTCAAA ACGCAAAAAA AGCACTCATT CGAGTGCTTT TTCTTATCGC TCCAAATCAT
     4501 GCGATTTTTT CCTCTTTGCT TTTCTTTGCT CACGAAGTTC TCGATCACGC TGCAAAACAT
     4561 CTTGAAGCGA AAAAGTATTC TTCTTTTCTT CCGATCGCTC ATGCTGACGC ACGAAAAGCC
     4621 CTCTAGGCGC ATAGGAACAA CTCCTAAATG CATGTGAGGG GTTTTCTCGT CCATGTGAAC
     4681 AGTCGCATAC GCAATATTTT GTTTCCCATA CTGCATTAAT GAATCGGCCA ACGCGCGGGG
     4741 AGAGGCGGTT TGCGTATTGG GCGCTCTTGC GCTTCCTCGC TCACTGACTC GCTGCGCTCG
     4801 GTCGTTCGGC TGCGGCGAGC GGTATCAGCT CACTCAAAGG CGGTAATACG GTTATCCACA
     4861 GAATCAGGGG CGCTAGCAAG GAGGATCCTT TAACTCTGGC AACCCTCAAA ATTGAATGAG
     4921 ACATGCTACA CCTCCGGATA ATAAATATAT ATAAACGTAT ATAGATTTCA TAAAGTCTAA
     4981 CACACTAGAC TTATTTACTT CGTAATTAAG TCGTTAAACC GTGTGCTCTA CGACCAAAAC
     5041 TATAAAACCT TTAAGAACTT TCTTTTTTTA CAAGAAAAAA GAAATTAGAT AAATCTCTCA
     5101 TATCTTTTAT TCAATAATCG CATCCGATTG CAGTATAAAT TTAACGATCA CTCATCATGT
     5161 TCATATTTAT CAGAGGTCGT GCTATAATTA TACTAATTTT ATAAGGAGGA AAAAATATGG
     5221 GCATTTTTAG TATTTTTGTA ATCAGCACAG TTCATTATCA ACCAAACAAA AAATAAGTGG
     5281 TTATAATGAA TCGTTAATAA GCAAAATTCA TATAACCAAA TTAAAGAGGG TTATAAATGA
     5341 ACGAGAAAAA TATAAAACAC AGTCAAAACT TTATTACTTC AAAACATAAT ATAGATAAAA
     5401 TAATGACAAA TATAAGATTA AATGAACATG ATAATATCTT TGAAATCGGC TCAGGAAAAG
     5461 GCCATTTTAC CCTTGAATTA GTAAAGAGGT GTAATTTCGT AACTGCCATT GAAATAGACC
     5521 ATAAATTATG CAAAACTACA GAAAATAAAC TTGTTGATCA CGATAATTTC CAAGTTTTAA
     5581 ACAAGGATAT ATTGCAGTTT AAATTTCCTA AAAACCAATC CTATAAAATA TATGGTAATA
     5641 TACCTTATAA CATAAGTACG GATATAATAC GCAAAATTGT TTTTGATAGT ATAGCTAATG
     5701 AGATTTATTT AATCGTGGAA TACGGGTTTG CTAAAAGATT ATTAAATACA AAACGCTCAT
     5761 TGGCATTACT TTTAATGGCA GAAGTTGATA TTTCTATATT AAGTATGGTT CCAAGAGAAT
     5821 ATTTTCATCC TAAACCTAAA GTGAATAGCT CACTTATCAG ATTAAGTAGA AAAAAATCAA
     5881 GAATATCACA CAAAGATAAA CAAAAGTATA ATTATTTCGT TATGAAATGG GTTAACAAAG
     5941 AATACAAGAA AATATTTACA AAAAATCAAT TTAACAATTC CTTAAAACAT GCAGGAATTG
     6001 ACGATTTAAA CAATATTAGC TTTGAACAAT TCTTATCTCT TTTCAATAGC TATAAATTAT
     6061 TTAATAAGTA AGCTTGTTAA GGGATGCATA AACTGCATCC CTTAACTTGT TTTTCGTGTG
     6121 CCTATTTTTT GTGAATCGAT TATGTCTTTT GCGCAGTCGG CCGCTATACC CTCGTCTCAA
     6181 CCAAAGCAAT CAACCCATCA ACCACCTGGT CGTTGGGATT GTCCTGACCG AAGCGGGACA
     6241 GGTCCACGAG CAGGCAATGC TTGTTGGGCA TGGTGAGGTG GATGTCTTTC ACTTCCGGCA
     6301 CGCAGCCGAG GACTTTTTGC GCCATATCGT AAAGTGTGTG CTGAACGGAT TCGCTTTCGT
     6361 GTTCAGCGAA AGAGGCGAGA AGGAGATTCC ttaagaccca ctttcacatt taagttgttt
     6421 ttctaatccg catatgatca attcaaggcc gaataagaag gctggctctg caccttggtg
     6481 atcaaataat tcgatagctt gtcgtaataa tggcggcata ctatcagtag taggtgtttc
     6541 cctttcttct ttagcgactt gatgctcttg atcttccaat acgcaaccta aagtaaaatg
     6601 ccccacagcg ctgagtgcat ataatgcatt ctctagtgaa aaaccttgtt ggcataaaaa
     6661 ggctaattga ttttcgagag tttcatactg tttttctgta ggccgtgtac ctaaatgtac
     6721 ttttgctcca tcgcgatgac ttagtaaagc acatctaaaa cttttagcgt tattacgtaa
     6781 aaaatcttgc cagctttccc cttctaaagg gcaaaagtga gtatggtgcc tatctaacat
     6841 ctcaatggct aaggcgtcga gcaaagcccg cttatttttt acatgccaat acaatgtagg
     6901 ctgctctaca cctagcttct gggcgagttt acgggttgtt aaaccttcga ttccgacctc
     6961 attaagcagc tctaatgcgc tgttaatcac tttactttta tctaatctag acatcatGTT
     7021 ATTTAAGTTG AATCATATTT AAAGTAAGGG GAAAGTGACT GCTTTCTCCT TACTTACTTA
     7081 TAAAAATCCA GTTGCCAGCG ATAAGACTAA AGGGAGGTAG GCTCCATGgg ttctcaccac
     7141 caccaccatc acACTGCGGG AACGGCAA
//
