# Supplementary material for: A genetic platform for a biocementation bacterium
Source: bioRxiv preprint, doi:10.64898/2025.12.05.692644, version 1 (2025-12-06)
Supplement: Plasmid Sequences [file 692644_file03.zip › Sporosarcina Plasmid Vectors/Promoter library variant plasmids/pGLU_511_55.gb]

LOCUS       pGLU_511_55             7260 bp ds-DNA     circular     02-DEC-2025
DEFINITION  .
FEATURES             Location/Qualifiers
     prokaryote t... 703..760
                     /label="TAmarelleT7"
                     /ApEinfo_revcolor="#f58a5e"
                     /ApEinfo_fwdcolor="#f58a5e"
     miscellaneous   774..1019
                     /label="oriT"
                     /ApEinfo_revcolor="#84b0dc"
                     /ApEinfo_fwdcolor="#84b0dc"
     miscellaneous   1043..1082
                     /label="UNSX"
                     /ApEinfo_revcolor="#9eafd2"
                     /ApEinfo_fwdcolor="#9eafd2"
     prokaryote p... 1083..1114
                     /label="L2U8H11"
                     /ApEinfo_revcolor="#75c6a9"
                     /ApEinfo_fwdcolor="#75c6a9"
     primer_bind     complement(1167..1187)
                     /label="M13-rev"
                     /ApEinfo_revcolor="#85dae9"
                     /ApEinfo_fwdcolor="#85dae9"
     primer_bind     complement(1171..1187)
                     /label="M13 rev"
                     /ApEinfo_revcolor="#c7b0e3"
                     /ApEinfo_fwdcolor="#c7b0e3"
     ori             1377..1765
                     /label="R6K ORI"
                     /ApEinfo_revcolor="#85dae9"
                     /ApEinfo_fwdcolor="#85dae9"
     terminator      1914..2008
                     /label="lambda t0 terminator"
                     /ApEinfo_revcolor="#faac61"
                     /ApEinfo_fwdcolor="#faac61"
     CDS             complement(2029..2688)
                     /label="cat"
                     /ApEinfo_revcolor="#ffef86"
                     /ApEinfo_fwdcolor="#ffef86"
     promoter        complement(2689..2791)
                     /label="Pcat"
                     /ApEinfo_revcolor="#9eafd2"
                     /ApEinfo_fwdcolor="#9eafd2"
     primer_bind     2892..2909
                     /label="M13-fwd"
                     /ApEinfo_revcolor="#85dae9"
                     /ApEinfo_fwdcolor="#85dae9"
     primer_bind     2893..2909
                     /label="M13 fwd"
                     /ApEinfo_revcolor="#d59687"
                     /ApEinfo_fwdcolor="#d59687"
     prokaryote t... 2962..2991
                     /label="L2U5H11"
                     /ApEinfo_revcolor="#f8d3a9"
                     /ApEinfo_fwdcolor="#f8d3a9"
     spacer          2992..3031
                     /label="UNS_1"
                     /ApEinfo_revcolor="#c6c9d1"
                     /ApEinfo_fwdcolor="#c6c9d1"
     miscellaneous   2992..3031
                     /label="UNS1"
                     /ApEinfo_revcolor="#9eafd2"
                     /ApEinfo_fwdcolor="#9eafd2"
     misc_feature    3055..3084
                     /label="F primer binding"
                     /ApEinfo_revcolor="#d6b295"
                     /ApEinfo_fwdcolor="#d6b295"
     Primer site     3055..3084
                     /label="F-skpp-asm-15-mer-2x"
                     /ApEinfo_revcolor="#f58a5e"
                     /ApEinfo_fwdcolor="#f58a5e"
     ORI barcode     3055..3134
                     /label="ORI_BC_30"
                     /ApEinfo_revcolor="#faac61"
                     /ApEinfo_fwdcolor="#faac61"
     Barcode         3085..3104
                     /label="BC.0030"
                     /ApEinfo_revcolor="#c6c9d1"
                     /ApEinfo_fwdcolor="#c6c9d1"
     Primer site     3105..3134
                     /label="R-skpp-asm-15-mer-2x"
                     /ApEinfo_revcolor="#f58a5e"
                     /ApEinfo_fwdcolor="#f58a5e"
     misc_feature    complement(3105..3134)
                     /label="R primer binding"
                     /ApEinfo_revcolor="#d6b295"
                     /ApEinfo_fwdcolor="#d6b295"
     ORI             3139..4870
                     /label="pTHT15 ORI"
                     /ApEinfo_revcolor="#f58a5e"
                     /ApEinfo_fwdcolor="#f58a5e"
     prokaryote p... 4884..5335
                     /label="PermC"
                     /ApEinfo_revcolor="#faac61"
                     /ApEinfo_fwdcolor="#faac61"
     RBS             5204..5214
                     /label="bsRBS"
                     /ApEinfo_revcolor="#b7e6d7"
                     /ApEinfo_fwdcolor="#b7e6d7"
     CDS             5337..6071
                     /label="ermC"
                     /ApEinfo_revcolor="#ffef86"
                     /ApEinfo_fwdcolor="#ffef86"
     prokaryote t... 6076..6161
                     /label="TermC"
                     /ApEinfo_revcolor="#f8d3a9"
                     /ApEinfo_fwdcolor="#f8d3a9"
     misc_feature    6170..6209
                     /label="UNS_8"
                     /ApEinfo_revcolor="#c6c9d1"
                     /ApEinfo_fwdcolor="#c6c9d1"
     prokaryote t... complement(6210..6390)
                     /label="TAmarelleT9"
                     /ApEinfo_revcolor="#f58a5e"
                     /ApEinfo_fwdcolor="#f58a5e"
     misc_feature    complement(6394..7017)
                     /label="tetR"
                     /ApEinfo_revcolor="#f58a5e"
                     /ApEinfo_fwdcolor="#f58a5e"
     prokaryote p... 7018..7117
                     /label="P10"
                     /ApEinfo_revcolor="#f58a5e"
                     /ApEinfo_fwdcolor="#f58a5e"
     prokaryote p... 7118..7217
                     /label="P3_cp"
                     /ApEinfo_revcolor="#f58a5e"
                     /ApEinfo_fwdcolor="#f58a5e"
     misc_feature    7158..7176
                     /label="Tet Operator"
                     /ApEinfo_revcolor="#84b0dc"
                     /ApEinfo_fwdcolor="#84b0dc"
     misc_feature    7182..7200
                     /label="Tet Operator"
                     /ApEinfo_revcolor="#84b0dc"
                     /ApEinfo_fwdcolor="#84b0dc"
     NGS barcode     7245..7259
                     /label="Barcode 55"
                     /ApEinfo_revcolor="#faac61"
                     /ApEinfo_fwdcolor="#faac61"
     CDS             7260..698
                     /label="mScarlet-I"
                     /ApEinfo_revcolor="#ffef86"
                     /ApEinfo_fwdcolor="#ffef86"
ORIGIN
        1 TGGTGAGTAA GGGTGAAGCC GTGATTAAAG AGTTCATGCG CTTCAAAGTG CATATGGAGG
       61 GCTCAATGAA CGGCCATGAA TTTGAAATTG AAGGTGAAGG AGAAGGCCGT CCGTATGAGG
      121 GCACCCAGAC CGCCAAACTG AAAGTCACAA AGGGTGGCCC GCTGCCGTTT TCGTGGGATA
      181 TTTTATCCCC TCAATTCATG TACGGCAGCC GGGCGTTTAT TAAACACCCG GCGGATATCC
      241 CGGATTACTA TAAGCAATCT TTTCCAGAAG GCTTTAAATG GGAGCGCGTG ATGAATTTTG
      301 AAGACGGAGG TGCTGTTACC GTGACCCAGG ACACGAGCTT AGAAGACGGT ACCTTGATCT
      361 ATAAGGTAAA GCTGCGTGGT ACCAATTTCC CGCCGGATGG GCCAGTTATG CAGAAAAAGA
      421 CTATGGGCTG GGAAGCATCG ACGGAGCGTC TTTACCCCGA AGACGGCGTC CTGAAAGGCG
      481 ATATTAAAAT GGCCCTGCGA CTGAAAGACG GCGGTCGCTA CCTTGCAGAT TTCAAAACAA
      541 CGTATAAAGC GAAAAAACCT GTGCAGATGC CCGGGGCGTA CAACGTTGAT CGCAAACTAG
      601 ATATCACTTC ACACAACGAA GATTACACGG TAGTCGAACA GTATGAACGT AGCGAGGGGC
      661 GCCATAGCAC CGGAGGCATG GATGAACTCT ATAAATAAGC TTCGCTCGTG CTCGCCGCGA
      721 CCTTCCTCTT CATGCACCTC TTCGGCATCG GGCTGCACAA CGCTACAGAG GAGCTTTTCC
      781 GCTGCATAAC CCTGCTTCGG GGTCATTATA GCGATTTTTT CGGTATATCC ATCCTTTTTC
      841 GCACGATATA CAGGATTTTG CCAAAGGGTT CGTGTAGACT TTCCTTGGTG TATCCAACGG
      901 CGTCAGCCGG GCAGGATAGG TGAAGTAGGC CCACCCGCGA GCGGGTGTTC CTTCTTCACT
      961 GTCCCTTATT CGCACCTGGC GGTGCTCAAC GGGAATCCTG CTCTGCGAGG CTGGCCGTAC
     1021 GCTAGGTATA CTTGAGACCA CCCCAGGATA CATAGATTAC CACAACTCCG AGCCCTTCCA
     1081 CCTAGCGTGC TAACCACGCA CGCTATTGTT GTATAGGCTA GGTGGAGGCT CAGTGATGAT
     1141 AAGTCTGCGA TGGTGGATGC ATGTGTCATG GTCATAGCTG TTTCCTGTGT GAAATTGTTA
     1201 TCCGCTCAGA GGGCACAATC CTATTCCGCG CTATCCGACA ATCTCCAAGA CATTAGGTGG
     1261 AGTTCAGTTC GGCGTATGGC ATATGTCGCT GGAAAGAACA TGTGAGCAAA AGGCCAGCAA
     1321 AAGGCCAGGA ACCGTAAAAA GGCCGCGTTG CTGGCGTTac agctgggcgc gccccatgtc
     1381 agccgttaag tgttcctgtg tcactcaaaa ttgctttgag aggctctaag ggcttctcag
     1441 tgcgttacat ccctggcttg ttgtccacaa ccgttaaacc ttaaaggctt taaaagcctt
     1501 atatattctt ttttttctta taaaacttaa aaccttagag gctatttaag ttgctgattt
     1561 atattaattt tattgttcaa acatgagagc ttagtacgtg aaacatgaga gcttagtacg
     1621 ttagccatga gagcttagta cgttagccat gagggtttag ttcgttaaac atgagagctt
     1681 agtacgttaa acatgagagc ttagtacgtg aaacatgaga gcttagtacg tactatcaac
     1741 aggttgaact gctgatcttc agatcggcgc gccggccggc cGAAGATCCT TTGATCTTTT
     1801 CTACGGGGTC TGACGCTCTA TTCAACAAAG CCGCCGTCCC GTCAAGTCAG CGTAAATGGG
     1861 TAGGGGGCTT CAAATCGTCC CCCCATACGA TATAAGTTGT TACTAGTGCT TGGATTCTCA
     1921 CCAATAAAAA ACGCCCGGCG GCAACCGAGC GTTCTGAACA AATCCAGATG GAGTTCTGAG
     1981 GTCATTACTG GATCTATCAA CAGGAGTCCA AGCGAGCTCG ATATCAAATT ACGCCCCGCC
     2041 CTGCCACTCA TCGCAGTACT GTTGTAATTC ATTAAGCATT CTGCCGACAT GGAAGCCATC
     2101 ACAAACGGCA TGATGAACCT GAATCGCCAG CGGCATCAGC ACCTTGTCGC CTTGCGTATA
     2161 ATATTTGCCC ATGGTGAAAA CGGGGGCGAA GAAGTTGTCC ATATTGGCCA CGTTTAAATC
     2221 AAAACTGGTG AAACTCACCC AGGGATTGGC TGAGACGAAA AACATATTCT CAATAAACCC
     2281 TTTAGGGAAA TAGGCCAGGT TTTCACCGTA ACACGCCACA TCTTGCGAAT ATATGTGTAG
     2341 AAACTGCCGG AAATCGTCGT GGTATTCACT CCAGAGCGAT GAAAACGTTT CAGTTTGCTC
     2401 ATGGAAAACG GTGTAACAAG GGTGAACACT ATCCCATATC ACCAGCTCAC CGTCTTTCAT
     2461 TGCCATACGA AATTCCGGAT GAGCATTCAT CAGGCGGGCA AGAATGTGAA TAAAGGCCGG
     2521 ATAAAACTTG TGCTTATTTT TCTTTACGGT CTTTAAAAAG GCCGTAATAT CCAGCTGAAC
     2581 GGTCTGGTTA TAGGTACATT GAGCAACTGA CTGAAATGCC TCAAAATGTT CTTTACGATG
     2641 CCATTGGGAT ATATCAACGG TGGTATATCC AGTGATTTTT TTCTCCATTT TAGCTTCCTT
     2701 AGCTCCTGAA AATCTCGATA ACTCAAAAAA TACGCCCGGT AGTGATCTTA TTTCATTATG
     2761 GTGAAAGTTG GAACCTCTTA CGTGCCGATC AACGTCTCAT TGATACCTGA AACAAAACCC
     2821 ATCGTACGGC CAAGGAAGTC TCCAATAACT GTGATCCACC ACAAGCGCCA GGGTTTTCCC
     2881 AGTCACGACG TTGTAAAACG ACGGCCAGTC ATGCATAATC CGCACGCATC TGGAATAAGG
     2941 AAGTGCCATT CCGCCTGACC TTAGCGTGCG AACAGCACGC TATTGTTGTA TCATTACTCG
     3001 CATCCATTCT CAGGCTGTCT CGTCTCGTCT CCGAGGTCTC AGGAGAATGA GTCAGGGTCA
     3061 CGCGTAGGAC GCGTCGAGTA GGGTTTCTTG TCGACTCCAT GTCAGTTCCG CAGCCACACG
     3121 CCGTGTGAAG CTGGGGAGGT TCATTTGATA TGCCTCCTAA ATTTTTATCT AAAGTGAATT
     3181 TAGGAGGCTT ACTTGTCTGC TTTCTTCATT AGAATCAATC CTTTTTTAAA AGTCAATCCC
     3241 GTTTGTTGAA CTACTCTTTA ATAAAATAAT TTTTCCGTTC CCAATTCCAC ATTGCAATAA
     3301 TAGAAAATCC ATCTTCATCG GCTTTTTCGT CATCATCTGT ATGAATCAAA TCGCCTTCTT
     3361 CTGTGTCATC AAGGTTTAAT TTTTTATGTA TTTCTTTTAA CAAACCACCA TAGGAGATTA
     3421 ACCTTTTACG GTGTAAACCT TCCTCCAAAT CAGACAAACG TTTCAAATTC TTTTCTTCAT
     3481 CATCGGTCAT AAAATCCGTA TCCTTTACAG GATATTTTGC AGTTTCGTCA ATTGCCGATT
     3541 GTATATCCGA TTTATATTTA TTTTTCGGTC GAATCATTTG AACTTTTACA TTTGGATCAT
     3601 AGTCTAATTT CATTGCCTTT TTCCAAAATT GAATCCATTG TTTTTGATTC ACGTAGTTTT
     3661 CTGTATTCTT AAAATAAGTT GGTTCCACAC ATACCAATAC ATGCATGTGC TGATTATAAG
     3721 AATTATCTTT ATTATTTATT GTCACTTCCG TTGCACGCAT AAAACCAACA AGATTTTTAT
     3781 TAATTTTTTT ATATTGCATC ATTCGGCGAA ATCCTTGAGC CATATCTGAC AAACTCTTAT
     3841 TTAATTCTTC GCCATCATAA ACATTTTTAA CTGTTAATGT GAGAAACAAC CAACGAACTG
     3901 TTGGCTTTTG TTTAATAACT TCAGCAACAA CCTTTTGTGA CTGAATGCCA TGTTTCATTG
     3961 CTCTCCTCCA GTTGCACATT GGACAAAGCC TGGATTTACA AAACCACACT CGATACAACT
     4021 TTCTTTCGCC TGTTTCACGA TTTTGTTTAT ACTCTAATAT TTCAGCACAA TCTTTTACTC
     4081 TTTCAGCCTT TTTAAATTCA AGAATATGCA GAAGTTCAAA GTAATCAACA TTAGCGATTT
     4141 TCTTTTCTCT CCATGGCCTC ACTTTTCCAC TTTTTGTCTT GTCCACTAAA ACCCTTGATT
     4201 TTTCATCTGA ATAAATGCTA CTATTAGGAC ACATAATATT AAAAGAAACC CCCATCTATT
     4261 TAGTTATTTG TTTGGTCACT TATAACTTTA ACAGATGGGG TTTTTCTGTG CAACCAATTT
     4321 TAAGGGTTTT CAATACTTTA AAACACATAC ATACCAACAC TTCAACGCAC CTTTCAGCAA
     4381 CTAAAATAAA AATGACGTTA TTTCTATATG TATCAAGAAT AGAAAGAACT CGTTTTTCGC
     4441 TACGCTCAAA ACGCAAAAAA AGCACTCATT CGAGTGCTTT TTCTTATCGC TCCAAATCAT
     4501 GCGATTTTTT CCTCTTTGCT TTTCTTTGCT CACGAAGTTC TCGATCACGC TGCAAAACAT
     4561 CTTGAAGCGA AAAAGTATTC TTCTTTTCTT CCGATCGCTC ATGCTGACGC ACGAAAAGCC
     4621 CTCTAGGCGC ATAGGAACAA CTCCTAAATG CATGTGAGGG GTTTTCTCGT CCATGTGAAC
     4681 AGTCGCATAC GCAATATTTT GTTTCCCATA CTGCATTAAT GAATCGGCCA ACGCGCGGGG
     4741 AGAGGCGGTT TGCGTATTGG GCGCTCTTGC GCTTCCTCGC TCACTGACTC GCTGCGCTCG
     4801 GTCGTTCGGC TGCGGCGAGC GGTATCAGCT CACTCAAAGG CGGTAATACG GTTATCCACA
     4861 GAATCAGGGG CGCTAGCAAG GAGGATCCTT TAACTCTGGC AACCCTCAAA ATTGAATGAG
     4921 ACATGCTACA CCTCCGGATA ATAAATATAT ATAAACGTAT ATAGATTTCA TAAAGTCTAA
     4981 CACACTAGAC TTATTTACTT CGTAATTAAG TCGTTAAACC GTGTGCTCTA CGACCAAAAC
     5041 TATAAAACCT TTAAGAACTT TCTTTTTTTA CAAGAAAAAA GAAATTAGAT AAATCTCTCA
     5101 TATCTTTTAT TCAATAATCG CATCCGATTG CAGTATAAAT TTAACGATCA CTCATCATGT
     5161 TCATATTTAT CAGAGGTCGT GCTATAATTA TACTAATTTT ATAAGGAGGA AAAAATATGG
     5221 GCATTTTTAG TATTTTTGTA ATCAGCACAG TTCATTATCA ACCAAACAAA AAATAAGTGG
     5281 TTATAATGAA TCGTTAATAA GCAAAATTCA TATAACCAAA TTAAAGAGGG TTATAAATGA
     5341 ACGAGAAAAA TATAAAACAC AGTCAAAACT TTATTACTTC AAAACATAAT ATAGATAAAA
     5401 TAATGACAAA TATAAGATTA AATGAACATG ATAATATCTT TGAAATCGGC TCAGGAAAAG
     5461 GCCATTTTAC CCTTGAATTA GTAAAGAGGT GTAATTTCGT AACTGCCATT GAAATAGACC
     5521 ATAAATTATG CAAAACTACA GAAAATAAAC TTGTTGATCA CGATAATTTC CAAGTTTTAA
     5581 ACAAGGATAT ATTGCAGTTT AAATTTCCTA AAAACCAATC CTATAAAATA TATGGTAATA
     5641 TACCTTATAA CATAAGTACG GATATAATAC GCAAAATTGT TTTTGATAGT ATAGCTAATG
     5701 AGATTTATTT AATCGTGGAA TACGGGTTTG CTAAAAGATT ATTAAATACA AAACGCTCAT
     5761 TGGCATTACT TTTAATGGCA GAAGTTGATA TTTCTATATT AAGTATGGTT CCAAGAGAAT
     5821 ATTTTCATCC TAAACCTAAA GTGAATAGCT CACTTATCAG ATTAAGTAGA AAAAAATCAA
     5881 GAATATCACA CAAAGATAAA CAAAAGTATA ATTATTTCGT TATGAAATGG GTTAACAAAG
     5941 AATACAAGAA AATATTTACA AAAAATCAAT TTAACAATTC CTTAAAACAT GCAGGAATTG
     6001 ACGATTTAAA CAATATTAGC TTTGAACAAT TCTTATCTCT TTTCAATAGC TATAAATTAT
     6061 TTAATAAGTA AGCTTGTTAA GGGATGCATA AACTGCATCC CTTAACTTGT TTTTCGTGTG
     6121 CCTATTTTTT GTGAATCGAT TATGTCTTTT GCGCAGTCGG CCGCTATACC CTCGTCTCAA
     6181 CCAAAGCAAT CAACCCATCA ACCACCTGGT CGTTGGGATT GTCCTGACCG AAGCGGGACA
     6241 GGTCCACGAG CAGGCAATGC TTGTTGGGCA TGGTGAGGTG GATGTCTTTC ACTTCCGGCA
     6301 CGCAGCCGAG GACTTTTTGC GCCATATCGT AAAGTGTGTG CTGAACGGAT TCGCTTTCGT
     6361 GTTCAGCGAA AGAGGCGAGA AGGAGATTCC ttaagaccca ctttcacatt taagttgttt
     6421 ttctaatccg catatgatca attcaaggcc gaataagaag gctggctctg caccttggtg
     6481 atcaaataat tcgatagctt gtcgtaataa tggcggcata ctatcagtag taggtgtttc
     6541 cctttcttct ttagcgactt gatgctcttg atcttccaat acgcaaccta aagtaaaatg
     6601 ccccacagcg ctgagtgcat ataatgcatt ctctagtgaa aaaccttgtt ggcataaaaa
     6661 ggctaattga ttttcgagag tttcatactg tttttctgta ggccgtgtac ctaaatgtac
     6721 ttttgctcca tcgcgatgac ttagtaaagc acatctaaaa cttttagcgt tattacgtaa
     6781 aaaatcttgc cagctttccc cttctaaagg gcaaaagtga gtatggtgcc tatctaacat
     6841 ctcaatggct aaggcgtcga gcaaagcccg cttatttttt acatgccaat acaatgtagg
     6901 ctgctctaca cctagcttct gggcgagttt acgggttgtt aaaccttcga ttccgacctc
     6961 attaagcagc tctaatgcgc tgttaatcac tttactttta tctaatctag acatcatACT
     7021 TAAAACATCC TTCCAGATTA TCTTCTGTTA GTATACACAA AAAAAGATGA TGATGCCCTA
     7081 AAAGAGCACC ATCACCGTAT GAGTTTTTCA AAATCTTtga aagatcatga cgttatgcta
     7141 tactgaaaca gttgtcatcc ctatcagtga tagagataaa atccctatca gtgatagaga
     7201 ttcggaggtt ttttaacATG ggttctcacc accaccacca tcacACGGGG GGGGCGGGAA
//
