# Supplementary material for: A genetic platform for a biocementation bacterium
Source: bioRxiv preprint, doi:10.64898/2025.12.05.692644, version 1 (2025-12-06)
Supplement: Plasmid Sequences [file 692644_file03.zip › Sporosarcina Plasmid Vectors/Promoter library variant plasmids/pGLU_511_86.gb]

LOCUS       pGLU_511_86             7260 bp ds-DNA     circular     02-DEC-2025
DEFINITION  .
FEATURES             Location/Qualifiers
     prokaryote t... 703..760
                     /label="TAmarelleT7"
                     /ApEinfo_revcolor="#f58a5e"
                     /ApEinfo_fwdcolor="#f58a5e"
     miscellaneous   774..1019
                     /label="oriT"
                     /ApEinfo_revcolor="#84b0dc"
                     /ApEinfo_fwdcolor="#84b0dc"
     miscellaneous   1043..1082
                     /label="UNSX"
                     /ApEinfo_revcolor="#9eafd2"
                     /ApEinfo_fwdcolor="#9eafd2"
     prokaryote p... 1083..1114
                     /label="L2U8H11"
                     /ApEinfo_revcolor="#75c6a9"
                     /ApEinfo_fwdcolor="#75c6a9"
     primer_bind     complement(1167..1187)
                     /label="M13-rev"
                     /ApEinfo_revcolor="#85dae9"
                     /ApEinfo_fwdcolor="#85dae9"
     primer_bind     complement(1171..1187)
                     /label="M13 rev"
                     /ApEinfo_revcolor="#c7b0e3"
                     /ApEinfo_fwdcolor="#c7b0e3"
     ori             1377..1765
                     /label="R6K ORI"
                     /ApEinfo_revcolor="#85dae9"
                     /ApEinfo_fwdcolor="#85dae9"
     terminator      1914..2008
                     /label="lambda t0 terminator"
                     /ApEinfo_revcolor="#faac61"
                     /ApEinfo_fwdcolor="#faac61"
     CDS             complement(2029..2688)
                     /label="cat"
                     /ApEinfo_revcolor="#ffef86"
                     /ApEinfo_fwdcolor="#ffef86"
     promoter        complement(2689..2791)
                     /label="Pcat"
                     /ApEinfo_revcolor="#9eafd2"
                     /ApEinfo_fwdcolor="#9eafd2"
     primer_bind     2892..2909
                     /label="M13-fwd"
                     /ApEinfo_revcolor="#85dae9"
                     /ApEinfo_fwdcolor="#85dae9"
     primer_bind     2893..2909
                     /label="M13 fwd"
                     /ApEinfo_revcolor="#d59687"
                     /ApEinfo_fwdcolor="#d59687"
     prokaryote t... 2962..2991
                     /label="L2U5H11"
                     /ApEinfo_revcolor="#f8d3a9"
                     /ApEinfo_fwdcolor="#f8d3a9"
     miscellaneous   2992..3031
                     /label="UNS1"
                     /ApEinfo_revcolor="#9eafd2"
                     /ApEinfo_fwdcolor="#9eafd2"
     spacer          2992..3031
                     /label="UNS_1"
                     /ApEinfo_revcolor="#c6c9d1"
                     /ApEinfo_fwdcolor="#c6c9d1"
     Primer site     3055..3084
                     /label="F-skpp-asm-15-mer-2x"
                     /ApEinfo_revcolor="#f58a5e"
                     /ApEinfo_fwdcolor="#f58a5e"
     misc_feature    3055..3084
                     /label="F primer binding"
                     /ApEinfo_revcolor="#d6b295"
                     /ApEinfo_fwdcolor="#d6b295"
     ORI barcode     3055..3134
                     /label="ORI_BC_30"
                     /ApEinfo_revcolor="#faac61"
                     /ApEinfo_fwdcolor="#faac61"
     Barcode         3085..3104
                     /label="BC.0030"
                     /ApEinfo_revcolor="#c6c9d1"
                     /ApEinfo_fwdcolor="#c6c9d1"
     Primer site     3105..3134
                     /label="R-skpp-asm-15-mer-2x"
                     /ApEinfo_revcolor="#f58a5e"
                     /ApEinfo_fwdcolor="#f58a5e"
     misc_feature    complement(3105..3134)
                     /label="R primer binding"
                     /ApEinfo_revcolor="#d6b295"
                     /ApEinfo_fwdcolor="#d6b295"
     ORI             3139..4870
                     /label="pTHT15 ORI"
                     /ApEinfo_revcolor="#f58a5e"
                     /ApEinfo_fwdcolor="#f58a5e"
     prokaryote p... 4884..5335
                     /label="PermC"
                     /ApEinfo_revcolor="#faac61"
                     /ApEinfo_fwdcolor="#faac61"
     RBS             5204..5214
                     /label="bsRBS"
                     /ApEinfo_revcolor="#b7e6d7"
                     /ApEinfo_fwdcolor="#b7e6d7"
     CDS             5337..6071
                     /label="ermC"
                     /ApEinfo_revcolor="#ffef86"
                     /ApEinfo_fwdcolor="#ffef86"
     prokaryote t... 6076..6161
                     /label="TermC"
                     /ApEinfo_revcolor="#f8d3a9"
                     /ApEinfo_fwdcolor="#f8d3a9"
     misc_feature    6170..6209
                     /label="UNS_8"
                     /ApEinfo_revcolor="#c6c9d1"
                     /ApEinfo_fwdcolor="#c6c9d1"
     prokaryote t... complement(6210..6390)
                     /label="TAmarelleT9"
                     /ApEinfo_revcolor="#f58a5e"
                     /ApEinfo_fwdcolor="#f58a5e"
     misc_feature    complement(6394..7017)
                     /label="tetR"
                     /ApEinfo_revcolor="#f58a5e"
                     /ApEinfo_fwdcolor="#f58a5e"
     prokaryote p... 7018..7117
                     /label="P19"
                     /ApEinfo_revcolor="#f58a5e"
                     /ApEinfo_fwdcolor="#f58a5e"
     prokaryote p... 7118..7217
                     /label="P21_dcp"
                     /ApEinfo_revcolor="#f58a5e"
                     /ApEinfo_fwdcolor="#f58a5e"
     misc_feature    7135..7153
                     /label="Tet Operator"
                     /ApEinfo_revcolor="#84b0dc"
                     /ApEinfo_fwdcolor="#84b0dc"
     misc_feature    7162..7180
                     /label="Tet Operator"
                     /ApEinfo_revcolor="#84b0dc"
                     /ApEinfo_fwdcolor="#84b0dc"
     misc_feature    7187..7205
                     /label="Tet Operator"
                     /ApEinfo_revcolor="#84b0dc"
                     /ApEinfo_fwdcolor="#84b0dc"
     NGS barcode     7245..7259
                     /label="Barcode 86"
                     /ApEinfo_revcolor="#faac61"
                     /ApEinfo_fwdcolor="#faac61"
     CDS             7260..698
                     /label="mScarlet-I"
                     /ApEinfo_revcolor="#ffef86"
                     /ApEinfo_fwdcolor="#ffef86"
ORIGIN
        1 TGGTGAGTAA GGGTGAAGCC GTGATTAAAG AGTTCATGCG CTTCAAAGTG CATATGGAGG
       61 GCTCAATGAA CGGCCATGAA TTTGAAATTG AAGGTGAAGG AGAAGGCCGT CCGTATGAGG
      121 GCACCCAGAC CGCCAAACTG AAAGTCACAA AGGGTGGCCC GCTGCCGTTT TCGTGGGATA
      181 TTTTATCCCC TCAATTCATG TACGGCAGCC GGGCGTTTAT TAAACACCCG GCGGATATCC
      241 CGGATTACTA TAAGCAATCT TTTCCAGAAG GCTTTAAATG GGAGCGCGTG ATGAATTTTG
      301 AAGACGGAGG TGCTGTTACC GTGACCCAGG ACACGAGCTT AGAAGACGGT ACCTTGATCT
      361 ATAAGGTAAA GCTGCGTGGT ACCAATTTCC CGCCGGATGG GCCAGTTATG CAGAAAAAGA
      421 CTATGGGCTG GGAAGCATCG ACGGAGCGTC TTTACCCCGA AGACGGCGTC CTGAAAGGCG
      481 ATATTAAAAT GGCCCTGCGA CTGAAAGACG GCGGTCGCTA CCTTGCAGAT TTCAAAACAA
      541 CGTATAAAGC GAAAAAACCT GTGCAGATGC CCGGGGCGTA CAACGTTGAT CGCAAACTAG
      601 ATATCACTTC ACACAACGAA GATTACACGG TAGTCGAACA GTATGAACGT AGCGAGGGGC
      661 GCCATAGCAC CGGAGGCATG GATGAACTCT ATAAATAAGC TTCGCTCGTG CTCGCCGCGA
      721 CCTTCCTCTT CATGCACCTC TTCGGCATCG GGCTGCACAA CGCTACAGAG GAGCTTTTCC
      781 GCTGCATAAC CCTGCTTCGG GGTCATTATA GCGATTTTTT CGGTATATCC ATCCTTTTTC
      841 GCACGATATA CAGGATTTTG CCAAAGGGTT CGTGTAGACT TTCCTTGGTG TATCCAACGG
      901 CGTCAGCCGG GCAGGATAGG TGAAGTAGGC CCACCCGCGA GCGGGTGTTC CTTCTTCACT
      961 GTCCCTTATT CGCACCTGGC GGTGCTCAAC GGGAATCCTG CTCTGCGAGG CTGGCCGTAC
     1021 GCTAGGTATA CTTGAGACCA CCCCAGGATA CATAGATTAC CACAACTCCG AGCCCTTCCA
     1081 CCTAGCGTGC TAACCACGCA CGCTATTGTT GTATAGGCTA GGTGGAGGCT CAGTGATGAT
     1141 AAGTCTGCGA TGGTGGATGC ATGTGTCATG GTCATAGCTG TTTCCTGTGT GAAATTGTTA
     1201 TCCGCTCAGA GGGCACAATC CTATTCCGCG CTATCCGACA ATCTCCAAGA CATTAGGTGG
     1261 AGTTCAGTTC GGCGTATGGC ATATGTCGCT GGAAAGAACA TGTGAGCAAA AGGCCAGCAA
     1321 AAGGCCAGGA ACCGTAAAAA GGCCGCGTTG CTGGCGTTac agctgggcgc gccccatgtc
     1381 agccgttaag tgttcctgtg tcactcaaaa ttgctttgag aggctctaag ggcttctcag
     1441 tgcgttacat ccctggcttg ttgtccacaa ccgttaaacc ttaaaggctt taaaagcctt
     1501 atatattctt ttttttctta taaaacttaa aaccttagag gctatttaag ttgctgattt
     1561 atattaattt tattgttcaa acatgagagc ttagtacgtg aaacatgaga gcttagtacg
     1621 ttagccatga gagcttagta cgttagccat gagggtttag ttcgttaaac atgagagctt
     1681 agtacgttaa acatgagagc ttagtacgtg aaacatgaga gcttagtacg tactatcaac
     1741 aggttgaact gctgatcttc agatcggcgc gccggccggc cGAAGATCCT TTGATCTTTT
     1801 CTACGGGGTC TGACGCTCTA TTCAACAAAG CCGCCGTCCC GTCAAGTCAG CGTAAATGGG
     1861 TAGGGGGCTT CAAATCGTCC CCCCATACGA TATAAGTTGT TACTAGTGCT TGGATTCTCA
     1921 CCAATAAAAA ACGCCCGGCG GCAACCGAGC GTTCTGAACA AATCCAGATG GAGTTCTGAG
     1981 GTCATTACTG GATCTATCAA CAGGAGTCCA AGCGAGCTCG ATATCAAATT ACGCCCCGCC
     2041 CTGCCACTCA TCGCAGTACT GTTGTAATTC ATTAAGCATT CTGCCGACAT GGAAGCCATC
     2101 ACAAACGGCA TGATGAACCT GAATCGCCAG CGGCATCAGC ACCTTGTCGC CTTGCGTATA
     2161 ATATTTGCCC ATGGTGAAAA CGGGGGCGAA GAAGTTGTCC ATATTGGCCA CGTTTAAATC
     2221 AAAACTGGTG AAACTCACCC AGGGATTGGC TGAGACGAAA AACATATTCT CAATAAACCC
     2281 TTTAGGGAAA TAGGCCAGGT TTTCACCGTA ACACGCCACA TCTTGCGAAT ATATGTGTAG
     2341 AAACTGCCGG AAATCGTCGT GGTATTCACT CCAGAGCGAT GAAAACGTTT CAGTTTGCTC
     2401 ATGGAAAACG GTGTAACAAG GGTGAACACT ATCCCATATC ACCAGCTCAC CGTCTTTCAT
     2461 TGCCATACGA AATTCCGGAT GAGCATTCAT CAGGCGGGCA AGAATGTGAA TAAAGGCCGG
     2521 ATAAAACTTG TGCTTATTTT TCTTTACGGT CTTTAAAAAG GCCGTAATAT CCAGCTGAAC
     2581 GGTCTGGTTA TAGGTACATT GAGCAACTGA CTGAAATGCC TCAAAATGTT CTTTACGATG
     2641 CCATTGGGAT ATATCAACGG TGGTATATCC AGTGATTTTT TTCTCCATTT TAGCTTCCTT
     2701 AGCTCCTGAA AATCTCGATA ACTCAAAAAA TACGCCCGGT AGTGATCTTA TTTCATTATG
     2761 GTGAAAGTTG GAACCTCTTA CGTGCCGATC AACGTCTCAT TGATACCTGA AACAAAACCC
     2821 ATCGTACGGC CAAGGAAGTC TCCAATAACT GTGATCCACC ACAAGCGCCA GGGTTTTCCC
     2881 AGTCACGACG TTGTAAAACG ACGGCCAGTC ATGCATAATC CGCACGCATC TGGAATAAGG
     2941 AAGTGCCATT CCGCCTGACC TTAGCGTGCG AACAGCACGC TATTGTTGTA TCATTACTCG
     3001 CATCCATTCT CAGGCTGTCT CGTCTCGTCT CCGAGGTCTC AGGAGAATGA GTCAGGGTCA
     3061 CGCGTAGGAC GCGTCGAGTA GGGTTTCTTG TCGACTCCAT GTCAGTTCCG CAGCCACACG
     3121 CCGTGTGAAG CTGGGGAGGT TCATTTGATA TGCCTCCTAA ATTTTTATCT AAAGTGAATT
     3181 TAGGAGGCTT ACTTGTCTGC TTTCTTCATT AGAATCAATC CTTTTTTAAA AGTCAATCCC
     3241 GTTTGTTGAA CTACTCTTTA ATAAAATAAT TTTTCCGTTC CCAATTCCAC ATTGCAATAA
     3301 TAGAAAATCC ATCTTCATCG GCTTTTTCGT CATCATCTGT ATGAATCAAA TCGCCTTCTT
     3361 CTGTGTCATC AAGGTTTAAT TTTTTATGTA TTTCTTTTAA CAAACCACCA TAGGAGATTA
     3421 ACCTTTTACG GTGTAAACCT TCCTCCAAAT CAGACAAACG TTTCAAATTC TTTTCTTCAT
     3481 CATCGGTCAT AAAATCCGTA TCCTTTACAG GATATTTTGC AGTTTCGTCA ATTGCCGATT
     3541 GTATATCCGA TTTATATTTA TTTTTCGGTC GAATCATTTG AACTTTTACA TTTGGATCAT
     3601 AGTCTAATTT CATTGCCTTT TTCCAAAATT GAATCCATTG TTTTTGATTC ACGTAGTTTT
     3661 CTGTATTCTT AAAATAAGTT GGTTCCACAC ATACCAATAC ATGCATGTGC TGATTATAAG
     3721 AATTATCTTT ATTATTTATT GTCACTTCCG TTGCACGCAT AAAACCAACA AGATTTTTAT
     3781 TAATTTTTTT ATATTGCATC ATTCGGCGAA ATCCTTGAGC CATATCTGAC AAACTCTTAT
     3841 TTAATTCTTC GCCATCATAA ACATTTTTAA CTGTTAATGT GAGAAACAAC CAACGAACTG
     3901 TTGGCTTTTG TTTAATAACT TCAGCAACAA CCTTTTGTGA CTGAATGCCA TGTTTCATTG
     3961 CTCTCCTCCA GTTGCACATT GGACAAAGCC TGGATTTACA AAACCACACT CGATACAACT
     4021 TTCTTTCGCC TGTTTCACGA TTTTGTTTAT ACTCTAATAT TTCAGCACAA TCTTTTACTC
     4081 TTTCAGCCTT TTTAAATTCA AGAATATGCA GAAGTTCAAA GTAATCAACA TTAGCGATTT
     4141 TCTTTTCTCT CCATGGCCTC ACTTTTCCAC TTTTTGTCTT GTCCACTAAA ACCCTTGATT
     4201 TTTCATCTGA ATAAATGCTA CTATTAGGAC ACATAATATT AAAAGAAACC CCCATCTATT
     4261 TAGTTATTTG TTTGGTCACT TATAACTTTA ACAGATGGGG TTTTTCTGTG CAACCAATTT
     4321 TAAGGGTTTT CAATACTTTA AAACACATAC ATACCAACAC TTCAACGCAC CTTTCAGCAA
     4381 CTAAAATAAA AATGACGTTA TTTCTATATG TATCAAGAAT AGAAAGAACT CGTTTTTCGC
     4441 TACGCTCAAA ACGCAAAAAA AGCACTCATT CGAGTGCTTT TTCTTATCGC TCCAAATCAT
     4501 GCGATTTTTT CCTCTTTGCT TTTCTTTGCT CACGAAGTTC TCGATCACGC TGCAAAACAT
     4561 CTTGAAGCGA AAAAGTATTC TTCTTTTCTT CCGATCGCTC ATGCTGACGC ACGAAAAGCC
     4621 CTCTAGGCGC ATAGGAACAA CTCCTAAATG CATGTGAGGG GTTTTCTCGT CCATGTGAAC
     4681 AGTCGCATAC GCAATATTTT GTTTCCCATA CTGCATTAAT GAATCGGCCA ACGCGCGGGG
     4741 AGAGGCGGTT TGCGTATTGG GCGCTCTTGC GCTTCCTCGC TCACTGACTC GCTGCGCTCG
     4801 GTCGTTCGGC TGCGGCGAGC GGTATCAGCT CACTCAAAGG CGGTAATACG GTTATCCACA
     4861 GAATCAGGGG CGCTAGCAAG GAGGATCCTT TAACTCTGGC AACCCTCAAA ATTGAATGAG
     4921 ACATGCTACA CCTCCGGATA ATAAATATAT ATAAACGTAT ATAGATTTCA TAAAGTCTAA
     4981 CACACTAGAC TTATTTACTT CGTAATTAAG TCGTTAAACC GTGTGCTCTA CGACCAAAAC
     5041 TATAAAACCT TTAAGAACTT TCTTTTTTTA CAAGAAAAAA GAAATTAGAT AAATCTCTCA
     5101 TATCTTTTAT TCAATAATCG CATCCGATTG CAGTATAAAT TTAACGATCA CTCATCATGT
     5161 TCATATTTAT CAGAGGTCGT GCTATAATTA TACTAATTTT ATAAGGAGGA AAAAATATGG
     5221 GCATTTTTAG TATTTTTGTA ATCAGCACAG TTCATTATCA ACCAAACAAA AAATAAGTGG
     5281 TTATAATGAA TCGTTAATAA GCAAAATTCA TATAACCAAA TTAAAGAGGG TTATAAATGA
     5341 ACGAGAAAAA TATAAAACAC AGTCAAAACT TTATTACTTC AAAACATAAT ATAGATAAAA
     5401 TAATGACAAA TATAAGATTA AATGAACATG ATAATATCTT TGAAATCGGC TCAGGAAAAG
     5461 GCCATTTTAC CCTTGAATTA GTAAAGAGGT GTAATTTCGT AACTGCCATT GAAATAGACC
     5521 ATAAATTATG CAAAACTACA GAAAATAAAC TTGTTGATCA CGATAATTTC CAAGTTTTAA
     5581 ACAAGGATAT ATTGCAGTTT AAATTTCCTA AAAACCAATC CTATAAAATA TATGGTAATA
     5641 TACCTTATAA CATAAGTACG GATATAATAC GCAAAATTGT TTTTGATAGT ATAGCTAATG
     5701 AGATTTATTT AATCGTGGAA TACGGGTTTG CTAAAAGATT ATTAAATACA AAACGCTCAT
     5761 TGGCATTACT TTTAATGGCA GAAGTTGATA TTTCTATATT AAGTATGGTT CCAAGAGAAT
     5821 ATTTTCATCC TAAACCTAAA GTGAATAGCT CACTTATCAG ATTAAGTAGA AAAAAATCAA
     5881 GAATATCACA CAAAGATAAA CAAAAGTATA ATTATTTCGT TATGAAATGG GTTAACAAAG
     5941 AATACAAGAA AATATTTACA AAAAATCAAT TTAACAATTC CTTAAAACAT GCAGGAATTG
     6001 ACGATTTAAA CAATATTAGC TTTGAACAAT TCTTATCTCT TTTCAATAGC TATAAATTAT
     6061 TTAATAAGTA AGCTTGTTAA GGGATGCATA AACTGCATCC CTTAACTTGT TTTTCGTGTG
     6121 CCTATTTTTT GTGAATCGAT TATGTCTTTT GCGCAGTCGG CCGCTATACC CTCGTCTCAA
     6181 CCAAAGCAAT CAACCCATCA ACCACCTGGT CGTTGGGATT GTCCTGACCG AAGCGGGACA
     6241 GGTCCACGAG CAGGCAATGC TTGTTGGGCA TGGTGAGGTG GATGTCTTTC ACTTCCGGCA
     6301 CGCAGCCGAG GACTTTTTGC GCCATATCGT AAAGTGTGTG CTGAACGGAT TCGCTTTCGT
     6361 GTTCAGCGAA AGAGGCGAGA AGGAGATTCC ttaagaccca ctttcacatt taagttgttt
     6421 ttctaatccg catatgatca attcaaggcc gaataagaag gctggctctg caccttggtg
     6481 atcaaataat tcgatagctt gtcgtaataa tggcggcata ctatcagtag taggtgtttc
     6541 cctttcttct ttagcgactt gatgctcttg atcttccaat acgcaaccta aagtaaaatg
     6601 ccccacagcg ctgagtgcat ataatgcatt ctctagtgaa aaaccttgtt ggcataaaaa
     6661 ggctaattga ttttcgagag tttcatactg tttttctgta ggccgtgtac ctaaatgtac
     6721 ttttgctcca tcgcgatgac ttagtaaagc acatctaaaa cttttagcgt tattacgtaa
     6781 aaaatcttgc cagctttccc cttctaaagg gcaaaagtga gtatggtgcc tatctaacat
     6841 ctcaatggct aaggcgtcga gcaaagcccg cttatttttt acatgccaat acaatgtagg
     6901 ctgctctaca cctagcttct gggcgagttt acgggttgtt aaaccttcga ttccgacctc
     6961 attaagcagc tctaatgcgc tgttaatcac tttactttta tctaatctag acatcatATA
     7021 TAGCACTCCT TTAAACTAAT TAATATTACT TTAGCACGTT CTGAAACATT TTGGGTTATT
     7081 TACCGTATAC TTGATTGTAA AACAAAAGGG AGGAAATtcg acgcattccg aacttcccta
     7141 tcagtgatag agatattgac ttccctatca gtgatagaga gtatagtccc tatcagtgat
     7201 agagaAGGAG GTTTTTAATG ggttctcacc accaccacca tcacACTGCA ACGGCGACAA
//
