# Supplementary material for: A genetic platform for a biocementation bacterium
Source: bioRxiv preprint, doi:10.64898/2025.12.05.692644, version 1 (2025-12-06)
Supplement: Plasmid Sequences [file 692644_file03.zip › Sporosarcina Plasmid Vectors/Promoter library variant plasmids/pGLU_511_24.gb]

LOCUS       pGLU_511_24             7260 bp ds-DNA     circular     02-DEC-2025
DEFINITION  .
FEATURES             Location/Qualifiers
     prokaryote t... 703..760
                     /label="TAmarelleT7"
                     /ApEinfo_revcolor="#f58a5e"
                     /ApEinfo_fwdcolor="#f58a5e"
     miscellaneous   774..1019
                     /label="oriT"
                     /ApEinfo_revcolor="#84b0dc"
                     /ApEinfo_fwdcolor="#84b0dc"
     miscellaneous   1043..1082
                     /label="UNSX"
                     /ApEinfo_revcolor="#9eafd2"
                     /ApEinfo_fwdcolor="#9eafd2"
     prokaryote p... 1083..1114
                     /label="L2U8H11"
                     /ApEinfo_revcolor="#75c6a9"
                     /ApEinfo_fwdcolor="#75c6a9"
     primer_bind     complement(1167..1187)
                     /label="M13-rev"
                     /ApEinfo_revcolor="#85dae9"
                     /ApEinfo_fwdcolor="#85dae9"
     primer_bind     complement(1171..1187)
                     /label="M13 rev"
                     /ApEinfo_revcolor="#c7b0e3"
                     /ApEinfo_fwdcolor="#c7b0e3"
     ori             1377..1765
                     /label="R6K ORI"
                     /ApEinfo_revcolor="#85dae9"
                     /ApEinfo_fwdcolor="#85dae9"
     terminator      1914..2008
                     /label="lambda t0 terminator"
                     /ApEinfo_revcolor="#faac61"
                     /ApEinfo_fwdcolor="#faac61"
     CDS             complement(2029..2688)
                     /label="cat"
                     /ApEinfo_revcolor="#ffef86"
                     /ApEinfo_fwdcolor="#ffef86"
     promoter        complement(2689..2791)
                     /label="Pcat"
                     /ApEinfo_revcolor="#9eafd2"
                     /ApEinfo_fwdcolor="#9eafd2"
     primer_bind     2892..2909
                     /label="M13-fwd"
                     /ApEinfo_revcolor="#85dae9"
                     /ApEinfo_fwdcolor="#85dae9"
     primer_bind     2893..2909
                     /label="M13 fwd"
                     /ApEinfo_revcolor="#d59687"
                     /ApEinfo_fwdcolor="#d59687"
     prokaryote t... 2962..2991
                     /label="L2U5H11"
                     /ApEinfo_revcolor="#f8d3a9"
                     /ApEinfo_fwdcolor="#f8d3a9"
     spacer          2992..3031
                     /label="UNS_1"
                     /ApEinfo_revcolor="#c6c9d1"
                     /ApEinfo_fwdcolor="#c6c9d1"
     miscellaneous   2992..3031
                     /label="UNS1"
                     /ApEinfo_revcolor="#9eafd2"
                     /ApEinfo_fwdcolor="#9eafd2"
     misc_feature    3055..3084
                     /label="F primer binding"
                     /ApEinfo_revcolor="#d6b295"
                     /ApEinfo_fwdcolor="#d6b295"
     Primer site     3055..3084
                     /label="F-skpp-asm-15-mer-2x"
                     /ApEinfo_revcolor="#f58a5e"
                     /ApEinfo_fwdcolor="#f58a5e"
     ORI barcode     3055..3134
                     /label="ORI_BC_30"
                     /ApEinfo_revcolor="#faac61"
                     /ApEinfo_fwdcolor="#faac61"
     Barcode         3085..3104
                     /label="BC.0030"
                     /ApEinfo_revcolor="#c6c9d1"
                     /ApEinfo_fwdcolor="#c6c9d1"
     Primer site     3105..3134
                     /label="R-skpp-asm-15-mer-2x"
                     /ApEinfo_revcolor="#f58a5e"
                     /ApEinfo_fwdcolor="#f58a5e"
     misc_feature    complement(3105..3134)
                     /label="R primer binding"
                     /ApEinfo_revcolor="#d6b295"
                     /ApEinfo_fwdcolor="#d6b295"
     ORI             3139..4870
                     /label="pTHT15 ORI"
                     /ApEinfo_revcolor="#f58a5e"
                     /ApEinfo_fwdcolor="#f58a5e"
     prokaryote p... 4884..5335
                     /label="PermC"
                     /ApEinfo_revcolor="#faac61"
                     /ApEinfo_fwdcolor="#faac61"
     RBS             5204..5214
                     /label="bsRBS"
                     /ApEinfo_revcolor="#b7e6d7"
                     /ApEinfo_fwdcolor="#b7e6d7"
     CDS             5337..6071
                     /label="ermC"
                     /ApEinfo_revcolor="#ffef86"
                     /ApEinfo_fwdcolor="#ffef86"
     prokaryote t... 6076..6161
                     /label="TermC"
                     /ApEinfo_revcolor="#f8d3a9"
                     /ApEinfo_fwdcolor="#f8d3a9"
     misc_feature    6170..6209
                     /label="UNS_8"
                     /ApEinfo_revcolor="#c6c9d1"
                     /ApEinfo_fwdcolor="#c6c9d1"
     prokaryote t... complement(6210..6390)
                     /label="TAmarelleT9"
                     /ApEinfo_revcolor="#f58a5e"
                     /ApEinfo_fwdcolor="#f58a5e"
     misc_feature    complement(6394..7017)
                     /label="tetR"
                     /ApEinfo_revcolor="#f58a5e"
                     /ApEinfo_fwdcolor="#f58a5e"
     prokaryote p... 7018..7117
                     /label="P4"
                     /ApEinfo_revcolor="#f58a5e"
                     /ApEinfo_fwdcolor="#f58a5e"
     prokaryote p... 7118..7217
                     /label="P1_dp"
                     /ApEinfo_revcolor="#f58a5e"
                     /ApEinfo_fwdcolor="#f58a5e"
     misc_feature    7127..7145
                     /label="Tet Operator"
                     /ApEinfo_revcolor="#84b0dc"
                     /ApEinfo_fwdcolor="#84b0dc"
     misc_feature    7182..7200
                     /label="Tet Operator"
                     /ApEinfo_revcolor="#84b0dc"
                     /ApEinfo_fwdcolor="#84b0dc"
     NGS barcode     7245..7259
                     /label="Barcode 24"
                     /ApEinfo_revcolor="#faac61"
                     /ApEinfo_fwdcolor="#faac61"
     CDS             7260..698
                     /label="mScarlet-I"
                     /ApEinfo_revcolor="#ffef86"
                     /ApEinfo_fwdcolor="#ffef86"
ORIGIN
        1 TGGTGAGTAA GGGTGAAGCC GTGATTAAAG AGTTCATGCG CTTCAAAGTG CATATGGAGG
       61 GCTCAATGAA CGGCCATGAA TTTGAAATTG AAGGTGAAGG AGAAGGCCGT CCGTATGAGG
      121 GCACCCAGAC CGCCAAACTG AAAGTCACAA AGGGTGGCCC GCTGCCGTTT TCGTGGGATA
      181 TTTTATCCCC TCAATTCATG TACGGCAGCC GGGCGTTTAT TAAACACCCG GCGGATATCC
      241 CGGATTACTA TAAGCAATCT TTTCCAGAAG GCTTTAAATG GGAGCGCGTG ATGAATTTTG
      301 AAGACGGAGG TGCTGTTACC GTGACCCAGG ACACGAGCTT AGAAGACGGT ACCTTGATCT
      361 ATAAGGTAAA GCTGCGTGGT ACCAATTTCC CGCCGGATGG GCCAGTTATG CAGAAAAAGA
      421 CTATGGGCTG GGAAGCATCG ACGGAGCGTC TTTACCCCGA AGACGGCGTC CTGAAAGGCG
      481 ATATTAAAAT GGCCCTGCGA CTGAAAGACG GCGGTCGCTA CCTTGCAGAT TTCAAAACAA
      541 CGTATAAAGC GAAAAAACCT GTGCAGATGC CCGGGGCGTA CAACGTTGAT CGCAAACTAG
      601 ATATCACTTC ACACAACGAA GATTACACGG TAGTCGAACA GTATGAACGT AGCGAGGGGC
      661 GCCATAGCAC CGGAGGCATG GATGAACTCT ATAAATAAGC TTCGCTCGTG CTCGCCGCGA
      721 CCTTCCTCTT CATGCACCTC TTCGGCATCG GGCTGCACAA CGCTACAGAG GAGCTTTTCC
      781 GCTGCATAAC CCTGCTTCGG GGTCATTATA GCGATTTTTT CGGTATATCC ATCCTTTTTC
      841 GCACGATATA CAGGATTTTG CCAAAGGGTT CGTGTAGACT TTCCTTGGTG TATCCAACGG
      901 CGTCAGCCGG GCAGGATAGG TGAAGTAGGC CCACCCGCGA GCGGGTGTTC CTTCTTCACT
      961 GTCCCTTATT CGCACCTGGC GGTGCTCAAC GGGAATCCTG CTCTGCGAGG CTGGCCGTAC
     1021 GCTAGGTATA CTTGAGACCA CCCCAGGATA CATAGATTAC CACAACTCCG AGCCCTTCCA
     1081 CCTAGCGTGC TAACCACGCA CGCTATTGTT GTATAGGCTA GGTGGAGGCT CAGTGATGAT
     1141 AAGTCTGCGA TGGTGGATGC ATGTGTCATG GTCATAGCTG TTTCCTGTGT GAAATTGTTA
     1201 TCCGCTCAGA GGGCACAATC CTATTCCGCG CTATCCGACA ATCTCCAAGA CATTAGGTGG
     1261 AGTTCAGTTC GGCGTATGGC ATATGTCGCT GGAAAGAACA TGTGAGCAAA AGGCCAGCAA
     1321 AAGGCCAGGA ACCGTAAAAA GGCCGCGTTG CTGGCGTTac agctgggcgc gccccatgtc
     1381 agccgttaag tgttcctgtg tcactcaaaa ttgctttgag aggctctaag ggcttctcag
     1441 tgcgttacat ccctggcttg ttgtccacaa ccgttaaacc ttaaaggctt taaaagcctt
     1501 atatattctt ttttttctta taaaacttaa aaccttagag gctatttaag ttgctgattt
     1561 atattaattt tattgttcaa acatgagagc ttagtacgtg aaacatgaga gcttagtacg
     1621 ttagccatga gagcttagta cgttagccat gagggtttag ttcgttaaac atgagagctt
     1681 agtacgttaa acatgagagc ttagtacgtg aaacatgaga gcttagtacg tactatcaac
     1741 aggttgaact gctgatcttc agatcggcgc gccggccggc cGAAGATCCT TTGATCTTTT
     1801 CTACGGGGTC TGACGCTCTA TTCAACAAAG CCGCCGTCCC GTCAAGTCAG CGTAAATGGG
     1861 TAGGGGGCTT CAAATCGTCC CCCCATACGA TATAAGTTGT TACTAGTGCT TGGATTCTCA
     1921 CCAATAAAAA ACGCCCGGCG GCAACCGAGC GTTCTGAACA AATCCAGATG GAGTTCTGAG
     1981 GTCATTACTG GATCTATCAA CAGGAGTCCA AGCGAGCTCG ATATCAAATT ACGCCCCGCC
     2041 CTGCCACTCA TCGCAGTACT GTTGTAATTC ATTAAGCATT CTGCCGACAT GGAAGCCATC
     2101 ACAAACGGCA TGATGAACCT GAATCGCCAG CGGCATCAGC ACCTTGTCGC CTTGCGTATA
     2161 ATATTTGCCC ATGGTGAAAA CGGGGGCGAA GAAGTTGTCC ATATTGGCCA CGTTTAAATC
     2221 AAAACTGGTG AAACTCACCC AGGGATTGGC TGAGACGAAA AACATATTCT CAATAAACCC
     2281 TTTAGGGAAA TAGGCCAGGT TTTCACCGTA ACACGCCACA TCTTGCGAAT ATATGTGTAG
     2341 AAACTGCCGG AAATCGTCGT GGTATTCACT CCAGAGCGAT GAAAACGTTT CAGTTTGCTC
     2401 ATGGAAAACG GTGTAACAAG GGTGAACACT ATCCCATATC ACCAGCTCAC CGTCTTTCAT
     2461 TGCCATACGA AATTCCGGAT GAGCATTCAT CAGGCGGGCA AGAATGTGAA TAAAGGCCGG
     2521 ATAAAACTTG TGCTTATTTT TCTTTACGGT CTTTAAAAAG GCCGTAATAT CCAGCTGAAC
     2581 GGTCTGGTTA TAGGTACATT GAGCAACTGA CTGAAATGCC TCAAAATGTT CTTTACGATG
     2641 CCATTGGGAT ATATCAACGG TGGTATATCC AGTGATTTTT TTCTCCATTT TAGCTTCCTT
     2701 AGCTCCTGAA AATCTCGATA ACTCAAAAAA TACGCCCGGT AGTGATCTTA TTTCATTATG
     2761 GTGAAAGTTG GAACCTCTTA CGTGCCGATC AACGTCTCAT TGATACCTGA AACAAAACCC
     2821 ATCGTACGGC CAAGGAAGTC TCCAATAACT GTGATCCACC ACAAGCGCCA GGGTTTTCCC
     2881 AGTCACGACG TTGTAAAACG ACGGCCAGTC ATGCATAATC CGCACGCATC TGGAATAAGG
     2941 AAGTGCCATT CCGCCTGACC TTAGCGTGCG AACAGCACGC TATTGTTGTA TCATTACTCG
     3001 CATCCATTCT CAGGCTGTCT CGTCTCGTCT CCGAGGTCTC AGGAGAATGA GTCAGGGTCA
     3061 CGCGTAGGAC GCGTCGAGTA GGGTTTCTTG TCGACTCCAT GTCAGTTCCG CAGCCACACG
     3121 CCGTGTGAAG CTGGGGAGGT TCATTTGATA TGCCTCCTAA ATTTTTATCT AAAGTGAATT
     3181 TAGGAGGCTT ACTTGTCTGC TTTCTTCATT AGAATCAATC CTTTTTTAAA AGTCAATCCC
     3241 GTTTGTTGAA CTACTCTTTA ATAAAATAAT TTTTCCGTTC CCAATTCCAC ATTGCAATAA
     3301 TAGAAAATCC ATCTTCATCG GCTTTTTCGT CATCATCTGT ATGAATCAAA TCGCCTTCTT
     3361 CTGTGTCATC AAGGTTTAAT TTTTTATGTA TTTCTTTTAA CAAACCACCA TAGGAGATTA
     3421 ACCTTTTACG GTGTAAACCT TCCTCCAAAT CAGACAAACG TTTCAAATTC TTTTCTTCAT
     3481 CATCGGTCAT AAAATCCGTA TCCTTTACAG GATATTTTGC AGTTTCGTCA ATTGCCGATT
     3541 GTATATCCGA TTTATATTTA TTTTTCGGTC GAATCATTTG AACTTTTACA TTTGGATCAT
     3601 AGTCTAATTT CATTGCCTTT TTCCAAAATT GAATCCATTG TTTTTGATTC ACGTAGTTTT
     3661 CTGTATTCTT AAAATAAGTT GGTTCCACAC ATACCAATAC ATGCATGTGC TGATTATAAG
     3721 AATTATCTTT ATTATTTATT GTCACTTCCG TTGCACGCAT AAAACCAACA AGATTTTTAT
     3781 TAATTTTTTT ATATTGCATC ATTCGGCGAA ATCCTTGAGC CATATCTGAC AAACTCTTAT
     3841 TTAATTCTTC GCCATCATAA ACATTTTTAA CTGTTAATGT GAGAAACAAC CAACGAACTG
     3901 TTGGCTTTTG TTTAATAACT TCAGCAACAA CCTTTTGTGA CTGAATGCCA TGTTTCATTG
     3961 CTCTCCTCCA GTTGCACATT GGACAAAGCC TGGATTTACA AAACCACACT CGATACAACT
     4021 TTCTTTCGCC TGTTTCACGA TTTTGTTTAT ACTCTAATAT TTCAGCACAA TCTTTTACTC
     4081 TTTCAGCCTT TTTAAATTCA AGAATATGCA GAAGTTCAAA GTAATCAACA TTAGCGATTT
     4141 TCTTTTCTCT CCATGGCCTC ACTTTTCCAC TTTTTGTCTT GTCCACTAAA ACCCTTGATT
     4201 TTTCATCTGA ATAAATGCTA CTATTAGGAC ACATAATATT AAAAGAAACC CCCATCTATT
     4261 TAGTTATTTG TTTGGTCACT TATAACTTTA ACAGATGGGG TTTTTCTGTG CAACCAATTT
     4321 TAAGGGTTTT CAATACTTTA AAACACATAC ATACCAACAC TTCAACGCAC CTTTCAGCAA
     4381 CTAAAATAAA AATGACGTTA TTTCTATATG TATCAAGAAT AGAAAGAACT CGTTTTTCGC
     4441 TACGCTCAAA ACGCAAAAAA AGCACTCATT CGAGTGCTTT TTCTTATCGC TCCAAATCAT
     4501 GCGATTTTTT CCTCTTTGCT TTTCTTTGCT CACGAAGTTC TCGATCACGC TGCAAAACAT
     4561 CTTGAAGCGA AAAAGTATTC TTCTTTTCTT CCGATCGCTC ATGCTGACGC ACGAAAAGCC
     4621 CTCTAGGCGC ATAGGAACAA CTCCTAAATG CATGTGAGGG GTTTTCTCGT CCATGTGAAC
     4681 AGTCGCATAC GCAATATTTT GTTTCCCATA CTGCATTAAT GAATCGGCCA ACGCGCGGGG
     4741 AGAGGCGGTT TGCGTATTGG GCGCTCTTGC GCTTCCTCGC TCACTGACTC GCTGCGCTCG
     4801 GTCGTTCGGC TGCGGCGAGC GGTATCAGCT CACTCAAAGG CGGTAATACG GTTATCCACA
     4861 GAATCAGGGG CGCTAGCAAG GAGGATCCTT TAACTCTGGC AACCCTCAAA ATTGAATGAG
     4921 ACATGCTACA CCTCCGGATA ATAAATATAT ATAAACGTAT ATAGATTTCA TAAAGTCTAA
     4981 CACACTAGAC TTATTTACTT CGTAATTAAG TCGTTAAACC GTGTGCTCTA CGACCAAAAC
     5041 TATAAAACCT TTAAGAACTT TCTTTTTTTA CAAGAAAAAA GAAATTAGAT AAATCTCTCA
     5101 TATCTTTTAT TCAATAATCG CATCCGATTG CAGTATAAAT TTAACGATCA CTCATCATGT
     5161 TCATATTTAT CAGAGGTCGT GCTATAATTA TACTAATTTT ATAAGGAGGA AAAAATATGG
     5221 GCATTTTTAG TATTTTTGTA ATCAGCACAG TTCATTATCA ACCAAACAAA AAATAAGTGG
     5281 TTATAATGAA TCGTTAATAA GCAAAATTCA TATAACCAAA TTAAAGAGGG TTATAAATGA
     5341 ACGAGAAAAA TATAAAACAC AGTCAAAACT TTATTACTTC AAAACATAAT ATAGATAAAA
     5401 TAATGACAAA TATAAGATTA AATGAACATG ATAATATCTT TGAAATCGGC TCAGGAAAAG
     5461 GCCATTTTAC CCTTGAATTA GTAAAGAGGT GTAATTTCGT AACTGCCATT GAAATAGACC
     5521 ATAAATTATG CAAAACTACA GAAAATAAAC TTGTTGATCA CGATAATTTC CAAGTTTTAA
     5581 ACAAGGATAT ATTGCAGTTT AAATTTCCTA AAAACCAATC CTATAAAATA TATGGTAATA
     5641 TACCTTATAA CATAAGTACG GATATAATAC GCAAAATTGT TTTTGATAGT ATAGCTAATG
     5701 AGATTTATTT AATCGTGGAA TACGGGTTTG CTAAAAGATT ATTAAATACA AAACGCTCAT
     5761 TGGCATTACT TTTAATGGCA GAAGTTGATA TTTCTATATT AAGTATGGTT CCAAGAGAAT
     5821 ATTTTCATCC TAAACCTAAA GTGAATAGCT CACTTATCAG ATTAAGTAGA AAAAAATCAA
     5881 GAATATCACA CAAAGATAAA CAAAAGTATA ATTATTTCGT TATGAAATGG GTTAACAAAG
     5941 AATACAAGAA AATATTTACA AAAAATCAAT TTAACAATTC CTTAAAACAT GCAGGAATTG
     6001 ACGATTTAAA CAATATTAGC TTTGAACAAT TCTTATCTCT TTTCAATAGC TATAAATTAT
     6061 TTAATAAGTA AGCTTGTTAA GGGATGCATA AACTGCATCC CTTAACTTGT TTTTCGTGTG
     6121 CCTATTTTTT GTGAATCGAT TATGTCTTTT GCGCAGTCGG CCGCTATACC CTCGTCTCAA
     6181 CCAAAGCAAT CAACCCATCA ACCACCTGGT CGTTGGGATT GTCCTGACCG AAGCGGGACA
     6241 GGTCCACGAG CAGGCAATGC TTGTTGGGCA TGGTGAGGTG GATGTCTTTC ACTTCCGGCA
     6301 CGCAGCCGAG GACTTTTTGC GCCATATCGT AAAGTGTGTG CTGAACGGAT TCGCTTTCGT
     6361 GTTCAGCGAA AGAGGCGAGA AGGAGATTCC ttaagaccca ctttcacatt taagttgttt
     6421 ttctaatccg catatgatca attcaaggcc gaataagaag gctggctctg caccttggtg
     6481 atcaaataat tcgatagctt gtcgtaataa tggcggcata ctatcagtag taggtgtttc
     6541 cctttcttct ttagcgactt gatgctcttg atcttccaat acgcaaccta aagtaaaatg
     6601 ccccacagcg ctgagtgcat ataatgcatt ctctagtgaa aaaccttgtt ggcataaaaa
     6661 ggctaattga ttttcgagag tttcatactg tttttctgta ggccgtgtac ctaaatgtac
     6721 ttttgctcca tcgcgatgac ttagtaaagc acatctaaaa cttttagcgt tattacgtaa
     6781 aaaatcttgc cagctttccc cttctaaagg gcaaaagtga gtatggtgcc tatctaacat
     6841 ctcaatggct aaggcgtcga gcaaagcccg cttatttttt acatgccaat acaatgtagg
     6901 ctgctctaca cctagcttct gggcgagttt acgggttgtt aaaccttcga ttccgacctc
     6961 attaagcagc tctaatgcgc tgttaatcac tttactttta tctaatctag acatcatGGA
     7021 GCCTACCTCC CTTTAGTCTT ATCGCTGGCA ACTGGATTTT TATAAGTAAG TAAGGAGAAA
     7081 GCAGTCACTT TCCCCTTACT TTAAATATGA TTCAACTttt tcagtatccc tatcagtgat
     7141 agagaaggtg actggggatt aatctccagt acctataaaa atccctatca gtgatagaga
     7201 taaggaggct ttccataATG ggttctcacc accaccacca tcacACAGCT GGATCAAGTA
//
