# Supplementary material for: A genetic platform for a biocementation bacterium
Source: bioRxiv preprint, doi:10.64898/2025.12.05.692644, version 1 (2025-12-06)
Supplement: Plasmid Sequences [file 692644_file03.zip › Sporosarcina Plasmid Vectors/Promoter library variant plasmids/pGLU_511_75.gb]

LOCUS       pGLU_511_75             7260 bp ds-DNA     circular     02-DEC-2025
DEFINITION  .
FEATURES             Location/Qualifiers
     prokaryote t... 703..760
                     /label="TAmarelleT7"
                     /ApEinfo_revcolor="#f58a5e"
                     /ApEinfo_fwdcolor="#f58a5e"
     miscellaneous   774..1019
                     /label="oriT"
                     /ApEinfo_revcolor="#84b0dc"
                     /ApEinfo_fwdcolor="#84b0dc"
     miscellaneous   1043..1082
                     /label="UNSX"
                     /ApEinfo_revcolor="#9eafd2"
                     /ApEinfo_fwdcolor="#9eafd2"
     prokaryote p... 1083..1114
                     /label="L2U8H11"
                     /ApEinfo_revcolor="#75c6a9"
                     /ApEinfo_fwdcolor="#75c6a9"
     primer_bind     complement(1167..1187)
                     /label="M13-rev"
                     /ApEinfo_revcolor="#85dae9"
                     /ApEinfo_fwdcolor="#85dae9"
     primer_bind     complement(1171..1187)
                     /label="M13 rev"
                     /ApEinfo_revcolor="#c7b0e3"
                     /ApEinfo_fwdcolor="#c7b0e3"
     ori             1377..1765
                     /label="R6K ORI"
                     /ApEinfo_revcolor="#85dae9"
                     /ApEinfo_fwdcolor="#85dae9"
     terminator      1914..2008
                     /label="lambda t0 terminator"
                     /ApEinfo_revcolor="#faac61"
                     /ApEinfo_fwdcolor="#faac61"
     CDS             complement(2029..2688)
                     /label="cat"
                     /ApEinfo_revcolor="#ffef86"
                     /ApEinfo_fwdcolor="#ffef86"
     promoter        complement(2689..2791)
                     /label="Pcat"
                     /ApEinfo_revcolor="#9eafd2"
                     /ApEinfo_fwdcolor="#9eafd2"
     primer_bind     2892..2909
                     /label="M13-fwd"
                     /ApEinfo_revcolor="#85dae9"
                     /ApEinfo_fwdcolor="#85dae9"
     primer_bind     2893..2909
                     /label="M13 fwd"
                     /ApEinfo_revcolor="#d59687"
                     /ApEinfo_fwdcolor="#d59687"
     prokaryote t... 2962..2991
                     /label="L2U5H11"
                     /ApEinfo_revcolor="#f8d3a9"
                     /ApEinfo_fwdcolor="#f8d3a9"
     spacer          2992..3031
                     /label="UNS_1"
                     /ApEinfo_revcolor="#c6c9d1"
                     /ApEinfo_fwdcolor="#c6c9d1"
     miscellaneous   2992..3031
                     /label="UNS1"
                     /ApEinfo_revcolor="#9eafd2"
                     /ApEinfo_fwdcolor="#9eafd2"
     Primer site     3055..3084
                     /label="F-skpp-asm-15-mer-2x"
                     /ApEinfo_revcolor="#f58a5e"
                     /ApEinfo_fwdcolor="#f58a5e"
     misc_feature    3055..3084
                     /label="F primer binding"
                     /ApEinfo_revcolor="#d6b295"
                     /ApEinfo_fwdcolor="#d6b295"
     ORI barcode     3055..3134
                     /label="ORI_BC_30"
                     /ApEinfo_revcolor="#faac61"
                     /ApEinfo_fwdcolor="#faac61"
     Barcode         3085..3104
                     /label="BC.0030"
                     /ApEinfo_revcolor="#c6c9d1"
                     /ApEinfo_fwdcolor="#c6c9d1"
     Primer site     3105..3134
                     /label="R-skpp-asm-15-mer-2x"
                     /ApEinfo_revcolor="#f58a5e"
                     /ApEinfo_fwdcolor="#f58a5e"
     misc_feature    complement(3105..3134)
                     /label="R primer binding"
                     /ApEinfo_revcolor="#d6b295"
                     /ApEinfo_fwdcolor="#d6b295"
     ORI             3139..4870
                     /label="pTHT15 ORI"
                     /ApEinfo_revcolor="#f58a5e"
                     /ApEinfo_fwdcolor="#f58a5e"
     prokaryote p... 4884..5335
                     /label="PermC"
                     /ApEinfo_revcolor="#faac61"
                     /ApEinfo_fwdcolor="#faac61"
     RBS             5204..5214
                     /label="bsRBS"
                     /ApEinfo_revcolor="#b7e6d7"
                     /ApEinfo_fwdcolor="#b7e6d7"
     CDS             5337..6071
                     /label="ermC"
                     /ApEinfo_revcolor="#ffef86"
                     /ApEinfo_fwdcolor="#ffef86"
     prokaryote t... 6076..6161
                     /label="TermC"
                     /ApEinfo_revcolor="#f8d3a9"
                     /ApEinfo_fwdcolor="#f8d3a9"
     misc_feature    6170..6209
                     /label="UNS_8"
                     /ApEinfo_revcolor="#c6c9d1"
                     /ApEinfo_fwdcolor="#c6c9d1"
     prokaryote t... complement(6210..6390)
                     /label="TAmarelleT9"
                     /ApEinfo_revcolor="#f58a5e"
                     /ApEinfo_fwdcolor="#f58a5e"
     misc_feature    complement(6394..7017)
                     /label="tetR"
                     /ApEinfo_revcolor="#f58a5e"
                     /ApEinfo_fwdcolor="#f58a5e"
     prokaryote p... 7018..7117
                     /label="P10"
                     /ApEinfo_revcolor="#f58a5e"
                     /ApEinfo_fwdcolor="#f58a5e"
     prokaryote p... 7118..7217
                     /label="P21_dc"
                     /ApEinfo_revcolor="#f58a5e"
                     /ApEinfo_fwdcolor="#f58a5e"
     misc_feature    7131..7149
                     /label="Tet Operator"
                     /ApEinfo_revcolor="#84b0dc"
                     /ApEinfo_fwdcolor="#84b0dc"
     misc_feature    7158..7176
                     /label="Tet Operator"
                     /ApEinfo_revcolor="#84b0dc"
                     /ApEinfo_fwdcolor="#84b0dc"
     NGS barcode     7245..7259
                     /label="Barcode 75"
                     /ApEinfo_revcolor="#faac61"
                     /ApEinfo_fwdcolor="#faac61"
     CDS             7260..698
                     /label="mScarlet-I"
                     /ApEinfo_revcolor="#ffef86"
                     /ApEinfo_fwdcolor="#ffef86"
ORIGIN
        1 TGGTGAGTAA GGGTGAAGCC GTGATTAAAG AGTTCATGCG CTTCAAAGTG CATATGGAGG
       61 GCTCAATGAA CGGCCATGAA TTTGAAATTG AAGGTGAAGG AGAAGGCCGT CCGTATGAGG
      121 GCACCCAGAC CGCCAAACTG AAAGTCACAA AGGGTGGCCC GCTGCCGTTT TCGTGGGATA
      181 TTTTATCCCC TCAATTCATG TACGGCAGCC GGGCGTTTAT TAAACACCCG GCGGATATCC
      241 CGGATTACTA TAAGCAATCT TTTCCAGAAG GCTTTAAATG GGAGCGCGTG ATGAATTTTG
      301 AAGACGGAGG TGCTGTTACC GTGACCCAGG ACACGAGCTT AGAAGACGGT ACCTTGATCT
      361 ATAAGGTAAA GCTGCGTGGT ACCAATTTCC CGCCGGATGG GCCAGTTATG CAGAAAAAGA
      421 CTATGGGCTG GGAAGCATCG ACGGAGCGTC TTTACCCCGA AGACGGCGTC CTGAAAGGCG
      481 ATATTAAAAT GGCCCTGCGA CTGAAAGACG GCGGTCGCTA CCTTGCAGAT TTCAAAACAA
      541 CGTATAAAGC GAAAAAACCT GTGCAGATGC CCGGGGCGTA CAACGTTGAT CGCAAACTAG
      601 ATATCACTTC ACACAACGAA GATTACACGG TAGTCGAACA GTATGAACGT AGCGAGGGGC
      661 GCCATAGCAC CGGAGGCATG GATGAACTCT ATAAATAAGC TTCGCTCGTG CTCGCCGCGA
      721 CCTTCCTCTT CATGCACCTC TTCGGCATCG GGCTGCACAA CGCTACAGAG GAGCTTTTCC
      781 GCTGCATAAC CCTGCTTCGG GGTCATTATA GCGATTTTTT CGGTATATCC ATCCTTTTTC
      841 GCACGATATA CAGGATTTTG CCAAAGGGTT CGTGTAGACT TTCCTTGGTG TATCCAACGG
      901 CGTCAGCCGG GCAGGATAGG TGAAGTAGGC CCACCCGCGA GCGGGTGTTC CTTCTTCACT
      961 GTCCCTTATT CGCACCTGGC GGTGCTCAAC GGGAATCCTG CTCTGCGAGG CTGGCCGTAC
     1021 GCTAGGTATA CTTGAGACCA CCCCAGGATA CATAGATTAC CACAACTCCG AGCCCTTCCA
     1081 CCTAGCGTGC TAACCACGCA CGCTATTGTT GTATAGGCTA GGTGGAGGCT CAGTGATGAT
     1141 AAGTCTGCGA TGGTGGATGC ATGTGTCATG GTCATAGCTG TTTCCTGTGT GAAATTGTTA
     1201 TCCGCTCAGA GGGCACAATC CTATTCCGCG CTATCCGACA ATCTCCAAGA CATTAGGTGG
     1261 AGTTCAGTTC GGCGTATGGC ATATGTCGCT GGAAAGAACA TGTGAGCAAA AGGCCAGCAA
     1321 AAGGCCAGGA ACCGTAAAAA GGCCGCGTTG CTGGCGTTac agctgggcgc gccccatgtc
     1381 agccgttaag tgttcctgtg tcactcaaaa ttgctttgag aggctctaag ggcttctcag
     1441 tgcgttacat ccctggcttg ttgtccacaa ccgttaaacc ttaaaggctt taaaagcctt
     1501 atatattctt ttttttctta taaaacttaa aaccttagag gctatttaag ttgctgattt
     1561 atattaattt tattgttcaa acatgagagc ttagtacgtg aaacatgaga gcttagtacg
     1621 ttagccatga gagcttagta cgttagccat gagggtttag ttcgttaaac atgagagctt
     1681 agtacgttaa acatgagagc ttagtacgtg aaacatgaga gcttagtacg tactatcaac
     1741 aggttgaact gctgatcttc agatcggcgc gccggccggc cGAAGATCCT TTGATCTTTT
     1801 CTACGGGGTC TGACGCTCTA TTCAACAAAG CCGCCGTCCC GTCAAGTCAG CGTAAATGGG
     1861 TAGGGGGCTT CAAATCGTCC CCCCATACGA TATAAGTTGT TACTAGTGCT TGGATTCTCA
     1921 CCAATAAAAA ACGCCCGGCG GCAACCGAGC GTTCTGAACA AATCCAGATG GAGTTCTGAG
     1981 GTCATTACTG GATCTATCAA CAGGAGTCCA AGCGAGCTCG ATATCAAATT ACGCCCCGCC
     2041 CTGCCACTCA TCGCAGTACT GTTGTAATTC ATTAAGCATT CTGCCGACAT GGAAGCCATC
     2101 ACAAACGGCA TGATGAACCT GAATCGCCAG CGGCATCAGC ACCTTGTCGC CTTGCGTATA
     2161 ATATTTGCCC ATGGTGAAAA CGGGGGCGAA GAAGTTGTCC ATATTGGCCA CGTTTAAATC
     2221 AAAACTGGTG AAACTCACCC AGGGATTGGC TGAGACGAAA AACATATTCT CAATAAACCC
     2281 TTTAGGGAAA TAGGCCAGGT TTTCACCGTA ACACGCCACA TCTTGCGAAT ATATGTGTAG
     2341 AAACTGCCGG AAATCGTCGT GGTATTCACT CCAGAGCGAT GAAAACGTTT CAGTTTGCTC
     2401 ATGGAAAACG GTGTAACAAG GGTGAACACT ATCCCATATC ACCAGCTCAC CGTCTTTCAT
     2461 TGCCATACGA AATTCCGGAT GAGCATTCAT CAGGCGGGCA AGAATGTGAA TAAAGGCCGG
     2521 ATAAAACTTG TGCTTATTTT TCTTTACGGT CTTTAAAAAG GCCGTAATAT CCAGCTGAAC
     2581 GGTCTGGTTA TAGGTACATT GAGCAACTGA CTGAAATGCC TCAAAATGTT CTTTACGATG
     2641 CCATTGGGAT ATATCAACGG TGGTATATCC AGTGATTTTT TTCTCCATTT TAGCTTCCTT
     2701 AGCTCCTGAA AATCTCGATA ACTCAAAAAA TACGCCCGGT AGTGATCTTA TTTCATTATG
     2761 GTGAAAGTTG GAACCTCTTA CGTGCCGATC AACGTCTCAT TGATACCTGA AACAAAACCC
     2821 ATCGTACGGC CAAGGAAGTC TCCAATAACT GTGATCCACC ACAAGCGCCA GGGTTTTCCC
     2881 AGTCACGACG TTGTAAAACG ACGGCCAGTC ATGCATAATC CGCACGCATC TGGAATAAGG
     2941 AAGTGCCATT CCGCCTGACC TTAGCGTGCG AACAGCACGC TATTGTTGTA TCATTACTCG
     3001 CATCCATTCT CAGGCTGTCT CGTCTCGTCT CCGAGGTCTC AGGAGAATGA GTCAGGGTCA
     3061 CGCGTAGGAC GCGTCGAGTA GGGTTTCTTG TCGACTCCAT GTCAGTTCCG CAGCCACACG
     3121 CCGTGTGAAG CTGGGGAGGT TCATTTGATA TGCCTCCTAA ATTTTTATCT AAAGTGAATT
     3181 TAGGAGGCTT ACTTGTCTGC TTTCTTCATT AGAATCAATC CTTTTTTAAA AGTCAATCCC
     3241 GTTTGTTGAA CTACTCTTTA ATAAAATAAT TTTTCCGTTC CCAATTCCAC ATTGCAATAA
     3301 TAGAAAATCC ATCTTCATCG GCTTTTTCGT CATCATCTGT ATGAATCAAA TCGCCTTCTT
     3361 CTGTGTCATC AAGGTTTAAT TTTTTATGTA TTTCTTTTAA CAAACCACCA TAGGAGATTA
     3421 ACCTTTTACG GTGTAAACCT TCCTCCAAAT CAGACAAACG TTTCAAATTC TTTTCTTCAT
     3481 CATCGGTCAT AAAATCCGTA TCCTTTACAG GATATTTTGC AGTTTCGTCA ATTGCCGATT
     3541 GTATATCCGA TTTATATTTA TTTTTCGGTC GAATCATTTG AACTTTTACA TTTGGATCAT
     3601 AGTCTAATTT CATTGCCTTT TTCCAAAATT GAATCCATTG TTTTTGATTC ACGTAGTTTT
     3661 CTGTATTCTT AAAATAAGTT GGTTCCACAC ATACCAATAC ATGCATGTGC TGATTATAAG
     3721 AATTATCTTT ATTATTTATT GTCACTTCCG TTGCACGCAT AAAACCAACA AGATTTTTAT
     3781 TAATTTTTTT ATATTGCATC ATTCGGCGAA ATCCTTGAGC CATATCTGAC AAACTCTTAT
     3841 TTAATTCTTC GCCATCATAA ACATTTTTAA CTGTTAATGT GAGAAACAAC CAACGAACTG
     3901 TTGGCTTTTG TTTAATAACT TCAGCAACAA CCTTTTGTGA CTGAATGCCA TGTTTCATTG
     3961 CTCTCCTCCA GTTGCACATT GGACAAAGCC TGGATTTACA AAACCACACT CGATACAACT
     4021 TTCTTTCGCC TGTTTCACGA TTTTGTTTAT ACTCTAATAT TTCAGCACAA TCTTTTACTC
     4081 TTTCAGCCTT TTTAAATTCA AGAATATGCA GAAGTTCAAA GTAATCAACA TTAGCGATTT
     4141 TCTTTTCTCT CCATGGCCTC ACTTTTCCAC TTTTTGTCTT GTCCACTAAA ACCCTTGATT
     4201 TTTCATCTGA ATAAATGCTA CTATTAGGAC ACATAATATT AAAAGAAACC CCCATCTATT
     4261 TAGTTATTTG TTTGGTCACT TATAACTTTA ACAGATGGGG TTTTTCTGTG CAACCAATTT
     4321 TAAGGGTTTT CAATACTTTA AAACACATAC ATACCAACAC TTCAACGCAC CTTTCAGCAA
     4381 CTAAAATAAA AATGACGTTA TTTCTATATG TATCAAGAAT AGAAAGAACT CGTTTTTCGC
     4441 TACGCTCAAA ACGCAAAAAA AGCACTCATT CGAGTGCTTT TTCTTATCGC TCCAAATCAT
     4501 GCGATTTTTT CCTCTTTGCT TTTCTTTGCT CACGAAGTTC TCGATCACGC TGCAAAACAT
     4561 CTTGAAGCGA AAAAGTATTC TTCTTTTCTT CCGATCGCTC ATGCTGACGC ACGAAAAGCC
     4621 CTCTAGGCGC ATAGGAACAA CTCCTAAATG CATGTGAGGG GTTTTCTCGT CCATGTGAAC
     4681 AGTCGCATAC GCAATATTTT GTTTCCCATA CTGCATTAAT GAATCGGCCA ACGCGCGGGG
     4741 AGAGGCGGTT TGCGTATTGG GCGCTCTTGC GCTTCCTCGC TCACTGACTC GCTGCGCTCG
     4801 GTCGTTCGGC TGCGGCGAGC GGTATCAGCT CACTCAAAGG CGGTAATACG GTTATCCACA
     4861 GAATCAGGGG CGCTAGCAAG GAGGATCCTT TAACTCTGGC AACCCTCAAA ATTGAATGAG
     4921 ACATGCTACA CCTCCGGATA ATAAATATAT ATAAACGTAT ATAGATTTCA TAAAGTCTAA
     4981 CACACTAGAC TTATTTACTT CGTAATTAAG TCGTTAAACC GTGTGCTCTA CGACCAAAAC
     5041 TATAAAACCT TTAAGAACTT TCTTTTTTTA CAAGAAAAAA GAAATTAGAT AAATCTCTCA
     5101 TATCTTTTAT TCAATAATCG CATCCGATTG CAGTATAAAT TTAACGATCA CTCATCATGT
     5161 TCATATTTAT CAGAGGTCGT GCTATAATTA TACTAATTTT ATAAGGAGGA AAAAATATGG
     5221 GCATTTTTAG TATTTTTGTA ATCAGCACAG TTCATTATCA ACCAAACAAA AAATAAGTGG
     5281 TTATAATGAA TCGTTAATAA GCAAAATTCA TATAACCAAA TTAAAGAGGG TTATAAATGA
     5341 ACGAGAAAAA TATAAAACAC AGTCAAAACT TTATTACTTC AAAACATAAT ATAGATAAAA
     5401 TAATGACAAA TATAAGATTA AATGAACATG ATAATATCTT TGAAATCGGC TCAGGAAAAG
     5461 GCCATTTTAC CCTTGAATTA GTAAAGAGGT GTAATTTCGT AACTGCCATT GAAATAGACC
     5521 ATAAATTATG CAAAACTACA GAAAATAAAC TTGTTGATCA CGATAATTTC CAAGTTTTAA
     5581 ACAAGGATAT ATTGCAGTTT AAATTTCCTA AAAACCAATC CTATAAAATA TATGGTAATA
     5641 TACCTTATAA CATAAGTACG GATATAATAC GCAAAATTGT TTTTGATAGT ATAGCTAATG
     5701 AGATTTATTT AATCGTGGAA TACGGGTTTG CTAAAAGATT ATTAAATACA AAACGCTCAT
     5761 TGGCATTACT TTTAATGGCA GAAGTTGATA TTTCTATATT AAGTATGGTT CCAAGAGAAT
     5821 ATTTTCATCC TAAACCTAAA GTGAATAGCT CACTTATCAG ATTAAGTAGA AAAAAATCAA
     5881 GAATATCACA CAAAGATAAA CAAAAGTATA ATTATTTCGT TATGAAATGG GTTAACAAAG
     5941 AATACAAGAA AATATTTACA AAAAATCAAT TTAACAATTC CTTAAAACAT GCAGGAATTG
     6001 ACGATTTAAA CAATATTAGC TTTGAACAAT TCTTATCTCT TTTCAATAGC TATAAATTAT
     6061 TTAATAAGTA AGCTTGTTAA GGGATGCATA AACTGCATCC CTTAACTTGT TTTTCGTGTG
     6121 CCTATTTTTT GTGAATCGAT TATGTCTTTT GCGCAGTCGG CCGCTATACC CTCGTCTCAA
     6181 CCAAAGCAAT CAACCCATCA ACCACCTGGT CGTTGGGATT GTCCTGACCG AAGCGGGACA
     6241 GGTCCACGAG CAGGCAATGC TTGTTGGGCA TGGTGAGGTG GATGTCTTTC ACTTCCGGCA
     6301 CGCAGCCGAG GACTTTTTGC GCCATATCGT AAAGTGTGTG CTGAACGGAT TCGCTTTCGT
     6361 GTTCAGCGAA AGAGGCGAGA AGGAGATTCC ttaagaccca ctttcacatt taagttgttt
     6421 ttctaatccg catatgatca attcaaggcc gaataagaag gctggctctg caccttggtg
     6481 atcaaataat tcgatagctt gtcgtaataa tggcggcata ctatcagtag taggtgtttc
     6541 cctttcttct ttagcgactt gatgctcttg atcttccaat acgcaaccta aagtaaaatg
     6601 ccccacagcg ctgagtgcat ataatgcatt ctctagtgaa aaaccttgtt ggcataaaaa
     6661 ggctaattga ttttcgagag tttcatactg tttttctgta ggccgtgtac ctaaatgtac
     6721 ttttgctcca tcgcgatgac ttagtaaagc acatctaaaa cttttagcgt tattacgtaa
     6781 aaaatcttgc cagctttccc cttctaaagg gcaaaagtga gtatggtgcc tatctaacat
     6841 ctcaatggct aaggcgtcga gcaaagcccg cttatttttt acatgccaat acaatgtagg
     6901 ctgctctaca cctagcttct gggcgagttt acgggttgtt aaaccttcga ttccgacctc
     6961 attaagcagc tctaatgcgc tgttaatcac tttactttta tctaatctag acatcatACT
     7021 TAAAACATCC TTCCAGATTA TCTTCTGTTA GTATACACAA AAAAAGATGA TGATGCCCTA
     7081 AAAGAGCACC ATCACCGTAT GAGTTTTTCA AAATCTTcgc attccgaact tccctatcag
     7141 tgatagagat attgacttcc ctatcagtga tagagagtat agtaaGAGGC CCGGAGGGTT
     7201 TGTAAAGGAG GTTTTTAATG ggttctcacc accaccacca tcacACTACG TCAACTGCTA
//
