# Supplementary material for: A genetic platform for a biocementation bacterium
Source: bioRxiv preprint, doi:10.64898/2025.12.05.692644, version 1 (2025-12-06)
Supplement: Plasmid Sequences [file 692644_file03.zip › Sporosarcina Plasmid Vectors/Promoter library variant plasmids/pGLU_511_41.gb]

LOCUS       pGLU_511_41             7260 bp ds-DNA     circular     02-DEC-2025
DEFINITION  .
FEATURES             Location/Qualifiers
     prokaryote t... 703..760
                     /label="TAmarelleT7"
                     /ApEinfo_revcolor="#f58a5e"
                     /ApEinfo_fwdcolor="#f58a5e"
     miscellaneous   774..1019
                     /label="oriT"
                     /ApEinfo_revcolor="#84b0dc"
                     /ApEinfo_fwdcolor="#84b0dc"
     miscellaneous   1043..1082
                     /label="UNSX"
                     /ApEinfo_revcolor="#9eafd2"
                     /ApEinfo_fwdcolor="#9eafd2"
     prokaryote p... 1083..1114
                     /label="L2U8H11"
                     /ApEinfo_revcolor="#75c6a9"
                     /ApEinfo_fwdcolor="#75c6a9"
     primer_bind     complement(1167..1187)
                     /label="M13-rev"
                     /ApEinfo_revcolor="#85dae9"
                     /ApEinfo_fwdcolor="#85dae9"
     primer_bind     complement(1171..1187)
                     /label="M13 rev"
                     /ApEinfo_revcolor="#c7b0e3"
                     /ApEinfo_fwdcolor="#c7b0e3"
     ori             1377..1765
                     /label="R6K ORI"
                     /ApEinfo_revcolor="#85dae9"
                     /ApEinfo_fwdcolor="#85dae9"
     terminator      1914..2008
                     /label="lambda t0 terminator"
                     /ApEinfo_revcolor="#faac61"
                     /ApEinfo_fwdcolor="#faac61"
     CDS             complement(2029..2688)
                     /label="cat"
                     /ApEinfo_revcolor="#ffef86"
                     /ApEinfo_fwdcolor="#ffef86"
     promoter        complement(2689..2791)
                     /label="Pcat"
                     /ApEinfo_revcolor="#9eafd2"
                     /ApEinfo_fwdcolor="#9eafd2"
     primer_bind     2892..2909
                     /label="M13-fwd"
                     /ApEinfo_revcolor="#85dae9"
                     /ApEinfo_fwdcolor="#85dae9"
     primer_bind     2893..2909
                     /label="M13 fwd"
                     /ApEinfo_revcolor="#d59687"
                     /ApEinfo_fwdcolor="#d59687"
     prokaryote t... 2962..2991
                     /label="L2U5H11"
                     /ApEinfo_revcolor="#f8d3a9"
                     /ApEinfo_fwdcolor="#f8d3a9"
     spacer          2992..3031
                     /label="UNS_1"
                     /ApEinfo_revcolor="#c6c9d1"
                     /ApEinfo_fwdcolor="#c6c9d1"
     miscellaneous   2992..3031
                     /label="UNS1"
                     /ApEinfo_revcolor="#9eafd2"
                     /ApEinfo_fwdcolor="#9eafd2"
     Primer site     3055..3084
                     /label="F-skpp-asm-15-mer-2x"
                     /ApEinfo_revcolor="#f58a5e"
                     /ApEinfo_fwdcolor="#f58a5e"
     misc_feature    3055..3084
                     /label="F primer binding"
                     /ApEinfo_revcolor="#d6b295"
                     /ApEinfo_fwdcolor="#d6b295"
     ORI barcode     3055..3134
                     /label="ORI_BC_30"
                     /ApEinfo_revcolor="#faac61"
                     /ApEinfo_fwdcolor="#faac61"
     Barcode         3085..3104
                     /label="BC.0030"
                     /ApEinfo_revcolor="#c6c9d1"
                     /ApEinfo_fwdcolor="#c6c9d1"
     Primer site     3105..3134
                     /label="R-skpp-asm-15-mer-2x"
                     /ApEinfo_revcolor="#f58a5e"
                     /ApEinfo_fwdcolor="#f58a5e"
     misc_feature    complement(3105..3134)
                     /label="R primer binding"
                     /ApEinfo_revcolor="#d6b295"
                     /ApEinfo_fwdcolor="#d6b295"
     ORI             3139..4870
                     /label="pTHT15 ORI"
                     /ApEinfo_revcolor="#f58a5e"
                     /ApEinfo_fwdcolor="#f58a5e"
     prokaryote p... 4884..5335
                     /label="PermC"
                     /ApEinfo_revcolor="#faac61"
                     /ApEinfo_fwdcolor="#faac61"
     RBS             5204..5214
                     /label="bsRBS"
                     /ApEinfo_revcolor="#b7e6d7"
                     /ApEinfo_fwdcolor="#b7e6d7"
     CDS             5337..6071
                     /label="ermC"
                     /ApEinfo_revcolor="#ffef86"
                     /ApEinfo_fwdcolor="#ffef86"
     prokaryote t... 6076..6161
                     /label="TermC"
                     /ApEinfo_revcolor="#f8d3a9"
                     /ApEinfo_fwdcolor="#f8d3a9"
     misc_feature    6170..6209
                     /label="UNS_8"
                     /ApEinfo_revcolor="#c6c9d1"
                     /ApEinfo_fwdcolor="#c6c9d1"
     prokaryote t... complement(6210..6390)
                     /label="TAmarelleT9"
                     /ApEinfo_revcolor="#f58a5e"
                     /ApEinfo_fwdcolor="#f58a5e"
     misc_feature    complement(6394..7017)
                     /label="tetR"
                     /ApEinfo_revcolor="#f58a5e"
                     /ApEinfo_fwdcolor="#f58a5e"
     prokaryote p... 7018..7117
                     /label="P0-2"
                     /ApEinfo_revcolor="#f58a5e"
                     /ApEinfo_fwdcolor="#f58a5e"
     prokaryote p... 7118..7217
                     /label="P3_p"
                     /ApEinfo_revcolor="#f58a5e"
                     /ApEinfo_fwdcolor="#f58a5e"
     misc_feature    7182..7200
                     /label="Tet Operator"
                     /ApEinfo_revcolor="#84b0dc"
                     /ApEinfo_fwdcolor="#84b0dc"
     NGS barcode     7245..7259
                     /label="Barcode 41"
                     /ApEinfo_revcolor="#faac61"
                     /ApEinfo_fwdcolor="#faac61"
     CDS             7260..698
                     /label="mScarlet-I"
                     /ApEinfo_revcolor="#ffef86"
                     /ApEinfo_fwdcolor="#ffef86"
ORIGIN
        1 TGGTGAGTAA GGGTGAAGCC GTGATTAAAG AGTTCATGCG CTTCAAAGTG CATATGGAGG
       61 GCTCAATGAA CGGCCATGAA TTTGAAATTG AAGGTGAAGG AGAAGGCCGT CCGTATGAGG
      121 GCACCCAGAC CGCCAAACTG AAAGTCACAA AGGGTGGCCC GCTGCCGTTT TCGTGGGATA
      181 TTTTATCCCC TCAATTCATG TACGGCAGCC GGGCGTTTAT TAAACACCCG GCGGATATCC
      241 CGGATTACTA TAAGCAATCT TTTCCAGAAG GCTTTAAATG GGAGCGCGTG ATGAATTTTG
      301 AAGACGGAGG TGCTGTTACC GTGACCCAGG ACACGAGCTT AGAAGACGGT ACCTTGATCT
      361 ATAAGGTAAA GCTGCGTGGT ACCAATTTCC CGCCGGATGG GCCAGTTATG CAGAAAAAGA
      421 CTATGGGCTG GGAAGCATCG ACGGAGCGTC TTTACCCCGA AGACGGCGTC CTGAAAGGCG
      481 ATATTAAAAT GGCCCTGCGA CTGAAAGACG GCGGTCGCTA CCTTGCAGAT TTCAAAACAA
      541 CGTATAAAGC GAAAAAACCT GTGCAGATGC CCGGGGCGTA CAACGTTGAT CGCAAACTAG
      601 ATATCACTTC ACACAACGAA GATTACACGG TAGTCGAACA GTATGAACGT AGCGAGGGGC
      661 GCCATAGCAC CGGAGGCATG GATGAACTCT ATAAATAAGC TTCGCTCGTG CTCGCCGCGA
      721 CCTTCCTCTT CATGCACCTC TTCGGCATCG GGCTGCACAA CGCTACAGAG GAGCTTTTCC
      781 GCTGCATAAC CCTGCTTCGG GGTCATTATA GCGATTTTTT CGGTATATCC ATCCTTTTTC
      841 GCACGATATA CAGGATTTTG CCAAAGGGTT CGTGTAGACT TTCCTTGGTG TATCCAACGG
      901 CGTCAGCCGG GCAGGATAGG TGAAGTAGGC CCACCCGCGA GCGGGTGTTC CTTCTTCACT
      961 GTCCCTTATT CGCACCTGGC GGTGCTCAAC GGGAATCCTG CTCTGCGAGG CTGGCCGTAC
     1021 GCTAGGTATA CTTGAGACCA CCCCAGGATA CATAGATTAC CACAACTCCG AGCCCTTCCA
     1081 CCTAGCGTGC TAACCACGCA CGCTATTGTT GTATAGGCTA GGTGGAGGCT CAGTGATGAT
     1141 AAGTCTGCGA TGGTGGATGC ATGTGTCATG GTCATAGCTG TTTCCTGTGT GAAATTGTTA
     1201 TCCGCTCAGA GGGCACAATC CTATTCCGCG CTATCCGACA ATCTCCAAGA CATTAGGTGG
     1261 AGTTCAGTTC GGCGTATGGC ATATGTCGCT GGAAAGAACA TGTGAGCAAA AGGCCAGCAA
     1321 AAGGCCAGGA ACCGTAAAAA GGCCGCGTTG CTGGCGTTac agctgggcgc gccccatgtc
     1381 agccgttaag tgttcctgtg tcactcaaaa ttgctttgag aggctctaag ggcttctcag
     1441 tgcgttacat ccctggcttg ttgtccacaa ccgttaaacc ttaaaggctt taaaagcctt
     1501 atatattctt ttttttctta taaaacttaa aaccttagag gctatttaag ttgctgattt
     1561 atattaattt tattgttcaa acatgagagc ttagtacgtg aaacatgaga gcttagtacg
     1621 ttagccatga gagcttagta cgttagccat gagggtttag ttcgttaaac atgagagctt
     1681 agtacgttaa acatgagagc ttagtacgtg aaacatgaga gcttagtacg tactatcaac
     1741 aggttgaact gctgatcttc agatcggcgc gccggccggc cGAAGATCCT TTGATCTTTT
     1801 CTACGGGGTC TGACGCTCTA TTCAACAAAG CCGCCGTCCC GTCAAGTCAG CGTAAATGGG
     1861 TAGGGGGCTT CAAATCGTCC CCCCATACGA TATAAGTTGT TACTAGTGCT TGGATTCTCA
     1921 CCAATAAAAA ACGCCCGGCG GCAACCGAGC GTTCTGAACA AATCCAGATG GAGTTCTGAG
     1981 GTCATTACTG GATCTATCAA CAGGAGTCCA AGCGAGCTCG ATATCAAATT ACGCCCCGCC
     2041 CTGCCACTCA TCGCAGTACT GTTGTAATTC ATTAAGCATT CTGCCGACAT GGAAGCCATC
     2101 ACAAACGGCA TGATGAACCT GAATCGCCAG CGGCATCAGC ACCTTGTCGC CTTGCGTATA
     2161 ATATTTGCCC ATGGTGAAAA CGGGGGCGAA GAAGTTGTCC ATATTGGCCA CGTTTAAATC
     2221 AAAACTGGTG AAACTCACCC AGGGATTGGC TGAGACGAAA AACATATTCT CAATAAACCC
     2281 TTTAGGGAAA TAGGCCAGGT TTTCACCGTA ACACGCCACA TCTTGCGAAT ATATGTGTAG
     2341 AAACTGCCGG AAATCGTCGT GGTATTCACT CCAGAGCGAT GAAAACGTTT CAGTTTGCTC
     2401 ATGGAAAACG GTGTAACAAG GGTGAACACT ATCCCATATC ACCAGCTCAC CGTCTTTCAT
     2461 TGCCATACGA AATTCCGGAT GAGCATTCAT CAGGCGGGCA AGAATGTGAA TAAAGGCCGG
     2521 ATAAAACTTG TGCTTATTTT TCTTTACGGT CTTTAAAAAG GCCGTAATAT CCAGCTGAAC
     2581 GGTCTGGTTA TAGGTACATT GAGCAACTGA CTGAAATGCC TCAAAATGTT CTTTACGATG
     2641 CCATTGGGAT ATATCAACGG TGGTATATCC AGTGATTTTT TTCTCCATTT TAGCTTCCTT
     2701 AGCTCCTGAA AATCTCGATA ACTCAAAAAA TACGCCCGGT AGTGATCTTA TTTCATTATG
     2761 GTGAAAGTTG GAACCTCTTA CGTGCCGATC AACGTCTCAT TGATACCTGA AACAAAACCC
     2821 ATCGTACGGC CAAGGAAGTC TCCAATAACT GTGATCCACC ACAAGCGCCA GGGTTTTCCC
     2881 AGTCACGACG TTGTAAAACG ACGGCCAGTC ATGCATAATC CGCACGCATC TGGAATAAGG
     2941 AAGTGCCATT CCGCCTGACC TTAGCGTGCG AACAGCACGC TATTGTTGTA TCATTACTCG
     3001 CATCCATTCT CAGGCTGTCT CGTCTCGTCT CCGAGGTCTC AGGAGAATGA GTCAGGGTCA
     3061 CGCGTAGGAC GCGTCGAGTA GGGTTTCTTG TCGACTCCAT GTCAGTTCCG CAGCCACACG
     3121 CCGTGTGAAG CTGGGGAGGT TCATTTGATA TGCCTCCTAA ATTTTTATCT AAAGTGAATT
     3181 TAGGAGGCTT ACTTGTCTGC TTTCTTCATT AGAATCAATC CTTTTTTAAA AGTCAATCCC
     3241 GTTTGTTGAA CTACTCTTTA ATAAAATAAT TTTTCCGTTC CCAATTCCAC ATTGCAATAA
     3301 TAGAAAATCC ATCTTCATCG GCTTTTTCGT CATCATCTGT ATGAATCAAA TCGCCTTCTT
     3361 CTGTGTCATC AAGGTTTAAT TTTTTATGTA TTTCTTTTAA CAAACCACCA TAGGAGATTA
     3421 ACCTTTTACG GTGTAAACCT TCCTCCAAAT CAGACAAACG TTTCAAATTC TTTTCTTCAT
     3481 CATCGGTCAT AAAATCCGTA TCCTTTACAG GATATTTTGC AGTTTCGTCA ATTGCCGATT
     3541 GTATATCCGA TTTATATTTA TTTTTCGGTC GAATCATTTG AACTTTTACA TTTGGATCAT
     3601 AGTCTAATTT CATTGCCTTT TTCCAAAATT GAATCCATTG TTTTTGATTC ACGTAGTTTT
     3661 CTGTATTCTT AAAATAAGTT GGTTCCACAC ATACCAATAC ATGCATGTGC TGATTATAAG
     3721 AATTATCTTT ATTATTTATT GTCACTTCCG TTGCACGCAT AAAACCAACA AGATTTTTAT
     3781 TAATTTTTTT ATATTGCATC ATTCGGCGAA ATCCTTGAGC CATATCTGAC AAACTCTTAT
     3841 TTAATTCTTC GCCATCATAA ACATTTTTAA CTGTTAATGT GAGAAACAAC CAACGAACTG
     3901 TTGGCTTTTG TTTAATAACT TCAGCAACAA CCTTTTGTGA CTGAATGCCA TGTTTCATTG
     3961 CTCTCCTCCA GTTGCACATT GGACAAAGCC TGGATTTACA AAACCACACT CGATACAACT
     4021 TTCTTTCGCC TGTTTCACGA TTTTGTTTAT ACTCTAATAT TTCAGCACAA TCTTTTACTC
     4081 TTTCAGCCTT TTTAAATTCA AGAATATGCA GAAGTTCAAA GTAATCAACA TTAGCGATTT
     4141 TCTTTTCTCT CCATGGCCTC ACTTTTCCAC TTTTTGTCTT GTCCACTAAA ACCCTTGATT
     4201 TTTCATCTGA ATAAATGCTA CTATTAGGAC ACATAATATT AAAAGAAACC CCCATCTATT
     4261 TAGTTATTTG TTTGGTCACT TATAACTTTA ACAGATGGGG TTTTTCTGTG CAACCAATTT
     4321 TAAGGGTTTT CAATACTTTA AAACACATAC ATACCAACAC TTCAACGCAC CTTTCAGCAA
     4381 CTAAAATAAA AATGACGTTA TTTCTATATG TATCAAGAAT AGAAAGAACT CGTTTTTCGC
     4441 TACGCTCAAA ACGCAAAAAA AGCACTCATT CGAGTGCTTT TTCTTATCGC TCCAAATCAT
     4501 GCGATTTTTT CCTCTTTGCT TTTCTTTGCT CACGAAGTTC TCGATCACGC TGCAAAACAT
     4561 CTTGAAGCGA AAAAGTATTC TTCTTTTCTT CCGATCGCTC ATGCTGACGC ACGAAAAGCC
     4621 CTCTAGGCGC ATAGGAACAA CTCCTAAATG CATGTGAGGG GTTTTCTCGT CCATGTGAAC
     4681 AGTCGCATAC GCAATATTTT GTTTCCCATA CTGCATTAAT GAATCGGCCA ACGCGCGGGG
     4741 AGAGGCGGTT TGCGTATTGG GCGCTCTTGC GCTTCCTCGC TCACTGACTC GCTGCGCTCG
     4801 GTCGTTCGGC TGCGGCGAGC GGTATCAGCT CACTCAAAGG CGGTAATACG GTTATCCACA
     4861 GAATCAGGGG CGCTAGCAAG GAGGATCCTT TAACTCTGGC AACCCTCAAA ATTGAATGAG
     4921 ACATGCTACA CCTCCGGATA ATAAATATAT ATAAACGTAT ATAGATTTCA TAAAGTCTAA
     4981 CACACTAGAC TTATTTACTT CGTAATTAAG TCGTTAAACC GTGTGCTCTA CGACCAAAAC
     5041 TATAAAACCT TTAAGAACTT TCTTTTTTTA CAAGAAAAAA GAAATTAGAT AAATCTCTCA
     5101 TATCTTTTAT TCAATAATCG CATCCGATTG CAGTATAAAT TTAACGATCA CTCATCATGT
     5161 TCATATTTAT CAGAGGTCGT GCTATAATTA TACTAATTTT ATAAGGAGGA AAAAATATGG
     5221 GCATTTTTAG TATTTTTGTA ATCAGCACAG TTCATTATCA ACCAAACAAA AAATAAGTGG
     5281 TTATAATGAA TCGTTAATAA GCAAAATTCA TATAACCAAA TTAAAGAGGG TTATAAATGA
     5341 ACGAGAAAAA TATAAAACAC AGTCAAAACT TTATTACTTC AAAACATAAT ATAGATAAAA
     5401 TAATGACAAA TATAAGATTA AATGAACATG ATAATATCTT TGAAATCGGC TCAGGAAAAG
     5461 GCCATTTTAC CCTTGAATTA GTAAAGAGGT GTAATTTCGT AACTGCCATT GAAATAGACC
     5521 ATAAATTATG CAAAACTACA GAAAATAAAC TTGTTGATCA CGATAATTTC CAAGTTTTAA
     5581 ACAAGGATAT ATTGCAGTTT AAATTTCCTA AAAACCAATC CTATAAAATA TATGGTAATA
     5641 TACCTTATAA CATAAGTACG GATATAATAC GCAAAATTGT TTTTGATAGT ATAGCTAATG
     5701 AGATTTATTT AATCGTGGAA TACGGGTTTG CTAAAAGATT ATTAAATACA AAACGCTCAT
     5761 TGGCATTACT TTTAATGGCA GAAGTTGATA TTTCTATATT AAGTATGGTT CCAAGAGAAT
     5821 ATTTTCATCC TAAACCTAAA GTGAATAGCT CACTTATCAG ATTAAGTAGA AAAAAATCAA
     5881 GAATATCACA CAAAGATAAA CAAAAGTATA ATTATTTCGT TATGAAATGG GTTAACAAAG
     5941 AATACAAGAA AATATTTACA AAAAATCAAT TTAACAATTC CTTAAAACAT GCAGGAATTG
     6001 ACGATTTAAA CAATATTAGC TTTGAACAAT TCTTATCTCT TTTCAATAGC TATAAATTAT
     6061 TTAATAAGTA AGCTTGTTAA GGGATGCATA AACTGCATCC CTTAACTTGT TTTTCGTGTG
     6121 CCTATTTTTT GTGAATCGAT TATGTCTTTT GCGCAGTCGG CCGCTATACC CTCGTCTCAA
     6181 CCAAAGCAAT CAACCCATCA ACCACCTGGT CGTTGGGATT GTCCTGACCG AAGCGGGACA
     6241 GGTCCACGAG CAGGCAATGC TTGTTGGGCA TGGTGAGGTG GATGTCTTTC ACTTCCGGCA
     6301 CGCAGCCGAG GACTTTTTGC GCCATATCGT AAAGTGTGTG CTGAACGGAT TCGCTTTCGT
     6361 GTTCAGCGAA AGAGGCGAGA AGGAGATTCC ttaagaccca ctttcacatt taagttgttt
     6421 ttctaatccg catatgatca attcaaggcc gaataagaag gctggctctg caccttggtg
     6481 atcaaataat tcgatagctt gtcgtaataa tggcggcata ctatcagtag taggtgtttc
     6541 cctttcttct ttagcgactt gatgctcttg atcttccaat acgcaaccta aagtaaaatg
     6601 ccccacagcg ctgagtgcat ataatgcatt ctctagtgaa aaaccttgtt ggcataaaaa
     6661 ggctaattga ttttcgagag tttcatactg tttttctgta ggccgtgtac ctaaatgtac
     6721 ttttgctcca tcgcgatgac ttagtaaagc acatctaaaa cttttagcgt tattacgtaa
     6781 aaaatcttgc cagctttccc cttctaaagg gcaaaagtga gtatggtgcc tatctaacat
     6841 ctcaatggct aaggcgtcga gcaaagcccg cttatttttt acatgccaat acaatgtagg
     6901 ctgctctaca cctagcttct gggcgagttt acgggttgtt aaaccttcga ttccgacctc
     6961 attaagcagc tctaatgcgc tgttaatcac tttactttta tctaatctag acatcatAAG
     7021 TAGACTGTTG CGCGTTGGGG GTAGCGCCGG CTAACAAAGA CGCCTGGTAC AGCAGGAGTA
     7081 TCAAACCCGT ACAAAGGCAA CATCCTCACT TCGGTGAtat tgaaagatca tgacgttatg
     7141 ctatactgaa acagttgtca aaattgcata tacgtgtaaa atccctatca gtgatagaga
     7201 ttcggaggtt ttttaacATG ggttctcacc accaccacca tcacACGACA GCTGGGACAA
//
