# Supplementary material for: A genetic platform for a biocementation bacterium
Source: bioRxiv preprint, doi:10.64898/2025.12.05.692644, version 1 (2025-12-06)
Supplement: Plasmid Sequences [file 692644_file03.zip › Sporosarcina Plasmid Vectors/Promoter library variant plasmids/pGLU_511_10.gb]

LOCUS       pGLU_511_10             7260 bp ds-DNA     circular     02-DEC-2025
DEFINITION  .
FEATURES             Location/Qualifiers
     prokaryote t... 703..760
                     /label="TAmarelleT7"
                     /ApEinfo_revcolor="#f58a5e"
                     /ApEinfo_fwdcolor="#f58a5e"
     miscellaneous   774..1019
                     /label="oriT"
                     /ApEinfo_revcolor="#84b0dc"
                     /ApEinfo_fwdcolor="#84b0dc"
     miscellaneous   1043..1082
                     /label="UNSX"
                     /ApEinfo_revcolor="#9eafd2"
                     /ApEinfo_fwdcolor="#9eafd2"
     prokaryote p... 1083..1114
                     /label="L2U8H11"
                     /ApEinfo_revcolor="#75c6a9"
                     /ApEinfo_fwdcolor="#75c6a9"
     primer_bind     complement(1167..1187)
                     /label="M13-rev"
                     /ApEinfo_revcolor="#85dae9"
                     /ApEinfo_fwdcolor="#85dae9"
     primer_bind     complement(1171..1187)
                     /label="M13 rev"
                     /ApEinfo_revcolor="#c7b0e3"
                     /ApEinfo_fwdcolor="#c7b0e3"
     ori             1377..1765
                     /label="R6K ORI"
                     /ApEinfo_revcolor="#85dae9"
                     /ApEinfo_fwdcolor="#85dae9"
     terminator      1914..2008
                     /label="lambda t0 terminator"
                     /ApEinfo_revcolor="#faac61"
                     /ApEinfo_fwdcolor="#faac61"
     CDS             complement(2029..2688)
                     /label="cat"
                     /ApEinfo_revcolor="#ffef86"
                     /ApEinfo_fwdcolor="#ffef86"
     promoter        complement(2689..2791)
                     /label="Pcat"
                     /ApEinfo_revcolor="#9eafd2"
                     /ApEinfo_fwdcolor="#9eafd2"
     primer_bind     2892..2909
                     /label="M13-fwd"
                     /ApEinfo_revcolor="#85dae9"
                     /ApEinfo_fwdcolor="#85dae9"
     primer_bind     2893..2909
                     /label="M13 fwd"
                     /ApEinfo_revcolor="#d59687"
                     /ApEinfo_fwdcolor="#d59687"
     prokaryote t... 2962..2991
                     /label="L2U5H11"
                     /ApEinfo_revcolor="#f8d3a9"
                     /ApEinfo_fwdcolor="#f8d3a9"
     spacer          2992..3031
                     /label="UNS_1"
                     /ApEinfo_revcolor="#c6c9d1"
                     /ApEinfo_fwdcolor="#c6c9d1"
     miscellaneous   2992..3031
                     /label="UNS1"
                     /ApEinfo_revcolor="#9eafd2"
                     /ApEinfo_fwdcolor="#9eafd2"
     misc_feature    3055..3084
                     /label="F primer binding"
                     /ApEinfo_revcolor="#d6b295"
                     /ApEinfo_fwdcolor="#d6b295"
     Primer site     3055..3084
                     /label="F-skpp-asm-15-mer-2x"
                     /ApEinfo_revcolor="#f58a5e"
                     /ApEinfo_fwdcolor="#f58a5e"
     ORI barcode     3055..3134
                     /label="ORI_BC_30"
                     /ApEinfo_revcolor="#faac61"
                     /ApEinfo_fwdcolor="#faac61"
     Barcode         3085..3104
                     /label="BC.0030"
                     /ApEinfo_revcolor="#c6c9d1"
                     /ApEinfo_fwdcolor="#c6c9d1"
     Primer site     3105..3134
                     /label="R-skpp-asm-15-mer-2x"
                     /ApEinfo_revcolor="#f58a5e"
                     /ApEinfo_fwdcolor="#f58a5e"
     misc_feature    complement(3105..3134)
                     /label="R primer binding"
                     /ApEinfo_revcolor="#d6b295"
                     /ApEinfo_fwdcolor="#d6b295"
     ORI             3139..4870
                     /label="pTHT15 ORI"
                     /ApEinfo_revcolor="#f58a5e"
                     /ApEinfo_fwdcolor="#f58a5e"
     prokaryote p... 4884..5335
                     /label="PermC"
                     /ApEinfo_revcolor="#faac61"
                     /ApEinfo_fwdcolor="#faac61"
     RBS             5204..5214
                     /label="bsRBS"
                     /ApEinfo_revcolor="#b7e6d7"
                     /ApEinfo_fwdcolor="#b7e6d7"
     CDS             5337..6071
                     /label="ermC"
                     /ApEinfo_revcolor="#ffef86"
                     /ApEinfo_fwdcolor="#ffef86"
     prokaryote t... 6076..6161
                     /label="TermC"
                     /ApEinfo_revcolor="#f8d3a9"
                     /ApEinfo_fwdcolor="#f8d3a9"
     misc_feature    6170..6209
                     /label="UNS_8"
                     /ApEinfo_revcolor="#c6c9d1"
                     /ApEinfo_fwdcolor="#c6c9d1"
     prokaryote t... complement(6210..6390)
                     /label="TAmarelleT9"
                     /ApEinfo_revcolor="#f58a5e"
                     /ApEinfo_fwdcolor="#f58a5e"
     misc_feature    complement(6394..7017)
                     /label="tetR"
                     /ApEinfo_revcolor="#f58a5e"
                     /ApEinfo_fwdcolor="#f58a5e"
     prokaryote p... 7018..7117
                     /label="P19"
                     /ApEinfo_revcolor="#f58a5e"
                     /ApEinfo_fwdcolor="#f58a5e"
     prokaryote p... 7118..7217
                     /label="P1_c"
                     /ApEinfo_revcolor="#f58a5e"
                     /ApEinfo_fwdcolor="#f58a5e"
     misc_feature    7154..7172
                     /label="Tet Operator"
                     /ApEinfo_revcolor="#84b0dc"
                     /ApEinfo_fwdcolor="#84b0dc"
     NGS barcode     7245..7259
                     /label="Barcode 10"
                     /ApEinfo_revcolor="#faac61"
                     /ApEinfo_fwdcolor="#faac61"
     CDS             7260..698
                     /label="mScarlet-I"
                     /ApEinfo_revcolor="#ffef86"
                     /ApEinfo_fwdcolor="#ffef86"
ORIGIN
        1 TGGTGAGTAA GGGTGAAGCC GTGATTAAAG AGTTCATGCG CTTCAAAGTG CATATGGAGG
       61 GCTCAATGAA CGGCCATGAA TTTGAAATTG AAGGTGAAGG AGAAGGCCGT CCGTATGAGG
      121 GCACCCAGAC CGCCAAACTG AAAGTCACAA AGGGTGGCCC GCTGCCGTTT TCGTGGGATA
      181 TTTTATCCCC TCAATTCATG TACGGCAGCC GGGCGTTTAT TAAACACCCG GCGGATATCC
      241 CGGATTACTA TAAGCAATCT TTTCCAGAAG GCTTTAAATG GGAGCGCGTG ATGAATTTTG
      301 AAGACGGAGG TGCTGTTACC GTGACCCAGG ACACGAGCTT AGAAGACGGT ACCTTGATCT
      361 ATAAGGTAAA GCTGCGTGGT ACCAATTTCC CGCCGGATGG GCCAGTTATG CAGAAAAAGA
      421 CTATGGGCTG GGAAGCATCG ACGGAGCGTC TTTACCCCGA AGACGGCGTC CTGAAAGGCG
      481 ATATTAAAAT GGCCCTGCGA CTGAAAGACG GCGGTCGCTA CCTTGCAGAT TTCAAAACAA
      541 CGTATAAAGC GAAAAAACCT GTGCAGATGC CCGGGGCGTA CAACGTTGAT CGCAAACTAG
      601 ATATCACTTC ACACAACGAA GATTACACGG TAGTCGAACA GTATGAACGT AGCGAGGGGC
      661 GCCATAGCAC CGGAGGCATG GATGAACTCT ATAAATAAGC TTCGCTCGTG CTCGCCGCGA
      721 CCTTCCTCTT CATGCACCTC TTCGGCATCG GGCTGCACAA CGCTACAGAG GAGCTTTTCC
      781 GCTGCATAAC CCTGCTTCGG GGTCATTATA GCGATTTTTT CGGTATATCC ATCCTTTTTC
      841 GCACGATATA CAGGATTTTG CCAAAGGGTT CGTGTAGACT TTCCTTGGTG TATCCAACGG
      901 CGTCAGCCGG GCAGGATAGG TGAAGTAGGC CCACCCGCGA GCGGGTGTTC CTTCTTCACT
      961 GTCCCTTATT CGCACCTGGC GGTGCTCAAC GGGAATCCTG CTCTGCGAGG CTGGCCGTAC
     1021 GCTAGGTATA CTTGAGACCA CCCCAGGATA CATAGATTAC CACAACTCCG AGCCCTTCCA
     1081 CCTAGCGTGC TAACCACGCA CGCTATTGTT GTATAGGCTA GGTGGAGGCT CAGTGATGAT
     1141 AAGTCTGCGA TGGTGGATGC ATGTGTCATG GTCATAGCTG TTTCCTGTGT GAAATTGTTA
     1201 TCCGCTCAGA GGGCACAATC CTATTCCGCG CTATCCGACA ATCTCCAAGA CATTAGGTGG
     1261 AGTTCAGTTC GGCGTATGGC ATATGTCGCT GGAAAGAACA TGTGAGCAAA AGGCCAGCAA
     1321 AAGGCCAGGA ACCGTAAAAA GGCCGCGTTG CTGGCGTTac agctgggcgc gccccatgtc
     1381 agccgttaag tgttcctgtg tcactcaaaa ttgctttgag aggctctaag ggcttctcag
     1441 tgcgttacat ccctggcttg ttgtccacaa ccgttaaacc ttaaaggctt taaaagcctt
     1501 atatattctt ttttttctta taaaacttaa aaccttagag gctatttaag ttgctgattt
     1561 atattaattt tattgttcaa acatgagagc ttagtacgtg aaacatgaga gcttagtacg
     1621 ttagccatga gagcttagta cgttagccat gagggtttag ttcgttaaac atgagagctt
     1681 agtacgttaa acatgagagc ttagtacgtg aaacatgaga gcttagtacg tactatcaac
     1741 aggttgaact gctgatcttc agatcggcgc gccggccggc cGAAGATCCT TTGATCTTTT
     1801 CTACGGGGTC TGACGCTCTA TTCAACAAAG CCGCCGTCCC GTCAAGTCAG CGTAAATGGG
     1861 TAGGGGGCTT CAAATCGTCC CCCCATACGA TATAAGTTGT TACTAGTGCT TGGATTCTCA
     1921 CCAATAAAAA ACGCCCGGCG GCAACCGAGC GTTCTGAACA AATCCAGATG GAGTTCTGAG
     1981 GTCATTACTG GATCTATCAA CAGGAGTCCA AGCGAGCTCG ATATCAAATT ACGCCCCGCC
     2041 CTGCCACTCA TCGCAGTACT GTTGTAATTC ATTAAGCATT CTGCCGACAT GGAAGCCATC
     2101 ACAAACGGCA TGATGAACCT GAATCGCCAG CGGCATCAGC ACCTTGTCGC CTTGCGTATA
     2161 ATATTTGCCC ATGGTGAAAA CGGGGGCGAA GAAGTTGTCC ATATTGGCCA CGTTTAAATC
     2221 AAAACTGGTG AAACTCACCC AGGGATTGGC TGAGACGAAA AACATATTCT CAATAAACCC
     2281 TTTAGGGAAA TAGGCCAGGT TTTCACCGTA ACACGCCACA TCTTGCGAAT ATATGTGTAG
     2341 AAACTGCCGG AAATCGTCGT GGTATTCACT CCAGAGCGAT GAAAACGTTT CAGTTTGCTC
     2401 ATGGAAAACG GTGTAACAAG GGTGAACACT ATCCCATATC ACCAGCTCAC CGTCTTTCAT
     2461 TGCCATACGA AATTCCGGAT GAGCATTCAT CAGGCGGGCA AGAATGTGAA TAAAGGCCGG
     2521 ATAAAACTTG TGCTTATTTT TCTTTACGGT CTTTAAAAAG GCCGTAATAT CCAGCTGAAC
     2581 GGTCTGGTTA TAGGTACATT GAGCAACTGA CTGAAATGCC TCAAAATGTT CTTTACGATG
     2641 CCATTGGGAT ATATCAACGG TGGTATATCC AGTGATTTTT TTCTCCATTT TAGCTTCCTT
     2701 AGCTCCTGAA AATCTCGATA ACTCAAAAAA TACGCCCGGT AGTGATCTTA TTTCATTATG
     2761 GTGAAAGTTG GAACCTCTTA CGTGCCGATC AACGTCTCAT TGATACCTGA AACAAAACCC
     2821 ATCGTACGGC CAAGGAAGTC TCCAATAACT GTGATCCACC ACAAGCGCCA GGGTTTTCCC
     2881 AGTCACGACG TTGTAAAACG ACGGCCAGTC ATGCATAATC CGCACGCATC TGGAATAAGG
     2941 AAGTGCCATT CCGCCTGACC TTAGCGTGCG AACAGCACGC TATTGTTGTA TCATTACTCG
     3001 CATCCATTCT CAGGCTGTCT CGTCTCGTCT CCGAGGTCTC AGGAGAATGA GTCAGGGTCA
     3061 CGCGTAGGAC GCGTCGAGTA GGGTTTCTTG TCGACTCCAT GTCAGTTCCG CAGCCACACG
     3121 CCGTGTGAAG CTGGGGAGGT TCATTTGATA TGCCTCCTAA ATTTTTATCT AAAGTGAATT
     3181 TAGGAGGCTT ACTTGTCTGC TTTCTTCATT AGAATCAATC CTTTTTTAAA AGTCAATCCC
     3241 GTTTGTTGAA CTACTCTTTA ATAAAATAAT TTTTCCGTTC CCAATTCCAC ATTGCAATAA
     3301 TAGAAAATCC ATCTTCATCG GCTTTTTCGT CATCATCTGT ATGAATCAAA TCGCCTTCTT
     3361 CTGTGTCATC AAGGTTTAAT TTTTTATGTA TTTCTTTTAA CAAACCACCA TAGGAGATTA
     3421 ACCTTTTACG GTGTAAACCT TCCTCCAAAT CAGACAAACG TTTCAAATTC TTTTCTTCAT
     3481 CATCGGTCAT AAAATCCGTA TCCTTTACAG GATATTTTGC AGTTTCGTCA ATTGCCGATT
     3541 GTATATCCGA TTTATATTTA TTTTTCGGTC GAATCATTTG AACTTTTACA TTTGGATCAT
     3601 AGTCTAATTT CATTGCCTTT TTCCAAAATT GAATCCATTG TTTTTGATTC ACGTAGTTTT
     3661 CTGTATTCTT AAAATAAGTT GGTTCCACAC ATACCAATAC ATGCATGTGC TGATTATAAG
     3721 AATTATCTTT ATTATTTATT GTCACTTCCG TTGCACGCAT AAAACCAACA AGATTTTTAT
     3781 TAATTTTTTT ATATTGCATC ATTCGGCGAA ATCCTTGAGC CATATCTGAC AAACTCTTAT
     3841 TTAATTCTTC GCCATCATAA ACATTTTTAA CTGTTAATGT GAGAAACAAC CAACGAACTG
     3901 TTGGCTTTTG TTTAATAACT TCAGCAACAA CCTTTTGTGA CTGAATGCCA TGTTTCATTG
     3961 CTCTCCTCCA GTTGCACATT GGACAAAGCC TGGATTTACA AAACCACACT CGATACAACT
     4021 TTCTTTCGCC TGTTTCACGA TTTTGTTTAT ACTCTAATAT TTCAGCACAA TCTTTTACTC
     4081 TTTCAGCCTT TTTAAATTCA AGAATATGCA GAAGTTCAAA GTAATCAACA TTAGCGATTT
     4141 TCTTTTCTCT CCATGGCCTC ACTTTTCCAC TTTTTGTCTT GTCCACTAAA ACCCTTGATT
     4201 TTTCATCTGA ATAAATGCTA CTATTAGGAC ACATAATATT AAAAGAAACC CCCATCTATT
     4261 TAGTTATTTG TTTGGTCACT TATAACTTTA ACAGATGGGG TTTTTCTGTG CAACCAATTT
     4321 TAAGGGTTTT CAATACTTTA AAACACATAC ATACCAACAC TTCAACGCAC CTTTCAGCAA
     4381 CTAAAATAAA AATGACGTTA TTTCTATATG TATCAAGAAT AGAAAGAACT CGTTTTTCGC
     4441 TACGCTCAAA ACGCAAAAAA AGCACTCATT CGAGTGCTTT TTCTTATCGC TCCAAATCAT
     4501 GCGATTTTTT CCTCTTTGCT TTTCTTTGCT CACGAAGTTC TCGATCACGC TGCAAAACAT
     4561 CTTGAAGCGA AAAAGTATTC TTCTTTTCTT CCGATCGCTC ATGCTGACGC ACGAAAAGCC
     4621 CTCTAGGCGC ATAGGAACAA CTCCTAAATG CATGTGAGGG GTTTTCTCGT CCATGTGAAC
     4681 AGTCGCATAC GCAATATTTT GTTTCCCATA CTGCATTAAT GAATCGGCCA ACGCGCGGGG
     4741 AGAGGCGGTT TGCGTATTGG GCGCTCTTGC GCTTCCTCGC TCACTGACTC GCTGCGCTCG
     4801 GTCGTTCGGC TGCGGCGAGC GGTATCAGCT CACTCAAAGG CGGTAATACG GTTATCCACA
     4861 GAATCAGGGG CGCTAGCAAG GAGGATCCTT TAACTCTGGC AACCCTCAAA ATTGAATGAG
     4921 ACATGCTACA CCTCCGGATA ATAAATATAT ATAAACGTAT ATAGATTTCA TAAAGTCTAA
     4981 CACACTAGAC TTATTTACTT CGTAATTAAG TCGTTAAACC GTGTGCTCTA CGACCAAAAC
     5041 TATAAAACCT TTAAGAACTT TCTTTTTTTA CAAGAAAAAA GAAATTAGAT AAATCTCTCA
     5101 TATCTTTTAT TCAATAATCG CATCCGATTG CAGTATAAAT TTAACGATCA CTCATCATGT
     5161 TCATATTTAT CAGAGGTCGT GCTATAATTA TACTAATTTT ATAAGGAGGA AAAAATATGG
     5221 GCATTTTTAG TATTTTTGTA ATCAGCACAG TTCATTATCA ACCAAACAAA AAATAAGTGG
     5281 TTATAATGAA TCGTTAATAA GCAAAATTCA TATAACCAAA TTAAAGAGGG TTATAAATGA
     5341 ACGAGAAAAA TATAAAACAC AGTCAAAACT TTATTACTTC AAAACATAAT ATAGATAAAA
     5401 TAATGACAAA TATAAGATTA AATGAACATG ATAATATCTT TGAAATCGGC TCAGGAAAAG
     5461 GCCATTTTAC CCTTGAATTA GTAAAGAGGT GTAATTTCGT AACTGCCATT GAAATAGACC
     5521 ATAAATTATG CAAAACTACA GAAAATAAAC TTGTTGATCA CGATAATTTC CAAGTTTTAA
     5581 ACAAGGATAT ATTGCAGTTT AAATTTCCTA AAAACCAATC CTATAAAATA TATGGTAATA
     5641 TACCTTATAA CATAAGTACG GATATAATAC GCAAAATTGT TTTTGATAGT ATAGCTAATG
     5701 AGATTTATTT AATCGTGGAA TACGGGTTTG CTAAAAGATT ATTAAATACA AAACGCTCAT
     5761 TGGCATTACT TTTAATGGCA GAAGTTGATA TTTCTATATT AAGTATGGTT CCAAGAGAAT
     5821 ATTTTCATCC TAAACCTAAA GTGAATAGCT CACTTATCAG ATTAAGTAGA AAAAAATCAA
     5881 GAATATCACA CAAAGATAAA CAAAAGTATA ATTATTTCGT TATGAAATGG GTTAACAAAG
     5941 AATACAAGAA AATATTTACA AAAAATCAAT TTAACAATTC CTTAAAACAT GCAGGAATTG
     6001 ACGATTTAAA CAATATTAGC TTTGAACAAT TCTTATCTCT TTTCAATAGC TATAAATTAT
     6061 TTAATAAGTA AGCTTGTTAA GGGATGCATA AACTGCATCC CTTAACTTGT TTTTCGTGTG
     6121 CCTATTTTTT GTGAATCGAT TATGTCTTTT GCGCAGTCGG CCGCTATACC CTCGTCTCAA
     6181 CCAAAGCAAT CAACCCATCA ACCACCTGGT CGTTGGGATT GTCCTGACCG AAGCGGGACA
     6241 GGTCCACGAG CAGGCAATGC TTGTTGGGCA TGGTGAGGTG GATGTCTTTC ACTTCCGGCA
     6301 CGCAGCCGAG GACTTTTTGC GCCATATCGT AAAGTGTGTG CTGAACGGAT TCGCTTTCGT
     6361 GTTCAGCGAA AGAGGCGAGA AGGAGATTCC ttaagaccca ctttcacatt taagttgttt
     6421 ttctaatccg catatgatca attcaaggcc gaataagaag gctggctctg caccttggtg
     6481 atcaaataat tcgatagctt gtcgtaataa tggcggcata ctatcagtag taggtgtttc
     6541 cctttcttct ttagcgactt gatgctcttg atcttccaat acgcaaccta aagtaaaatg
     6601 ccccacagcg ctgagtgcat ataatgcatt ctctagtgaa aaaccttgtt ggcataaaaa
     6661 ggctaattga ttttcgagag tttcatactg tttttctgta ggccgtgtac ctaaatgtac
     6721 ttttgctcca tcgcgatgac ttagtaaagc acatctaaaa cttttagcgt tattacgtaa
     6781 aaaatcttgc cagctttccc cttctaaagg gcaaaagtga gtatggtgcc tatctaacat
     6841 ctcaatggct aaggcgtcga gcaaagcccg cttatttttt acatgccaat acaatgtagg
     6901 ctgctctaca cctagcttct gggcgagttt acgggttgtt aaaccttcga ttccgacctc
     6961 attaagcagc tctaatgcgc tgttaatcac tttactttta tctaatctag acatcatATA
     7021 TAGCACTCCT TTAAACTAAT TAATATTACT TTAGCACGTT CTGAAACATT TTGGGTTATT
     7081 TACCGTATAC TTGATTGTAA AACAAAAGGG AGGAAATttt tcagtataaa taagctatag
     7141 agtataggtg acttccctat cagtgataga gaCtataaaa ataaaaaact ttcatatact
     7201 taaggaggct ttccataATG ggttctcacc accaccacca tcacACAACT GGTACGACAA
//
