# Supplementary material for: A genetic platform for a biocementation bacterium
Source: bioRxiv preprint, doi:10.64898/2025.12.05.692644, version 1 (2025-12-06)
Supplement: Plasmid Sequences [file 692644_file03.zip › Sporosarcina Plasmid Vectors/Promoter library variant plasmids/pGLU_511_51.gb]

LOCUS       pGLU_511_51             7260 bp ds-DNA     circular     02-DEC-2025
DEFINITION  .
FEATURES             Location/Qualifiers
     prokaryote t... 703..760
                     /label="TAmarelleT7"
                     /ApEinfo_revcolor="#f58a5e"
                     /ApEinfo_fwdcolor="#f58a5e"
     miscellaneous   774..1019
                     /label="oriT"
                     /ApEinfo_revcolor="#84b0dc"
                     /ApEinfo_fwdcolor="#84b0dc"
     miscellaneous   1043..1082
                     /label="UNSX"
                     /ApEinfo_revcolor="#9eafd2"
                     /ApEinfo_fwdcolor="#9eafd2"
     prokaryote p... 1083..1114
                     /label="L2U8H11"
                     /ApEinfo_revcolor="#75c6a9"
                     /ApEinfo_fwdcolor="#75c6a9"
     primer_bind     complement(1167..1187)
                     /label="M13-rev"
                     /ApEinfo_revcolor="#85dae9"
                     /ApEinfo_fwdcolor="#85dae9"
     primer_bind     complement(1171..1187)
                     /label="M13 rev"
                     /ApEinfo_revcolor="#c7b0e3"
                     /ApEinfo_fwdcolor="#c7b0e3"
     ori             1377..1765
                     /label="R6K ORI"
                     /ApEinfo_revcolor="#85dae9"
                     /ApEinfo_fwdcolor="#85dae9"
     terminator      1914..2008
                     /label="lambda t0 terminator"
                     /ApEinfo_revcolor="#faac61"
                     /ApEinfo_fwdcolor="#faac61"
     CDS             complement(2029..2688)
                     /label="cat"
                     /ApEinfo_revcolor="#ffef86"
                     /ApEinfo_fwdcolor="#ffef86"
     promoter        complement(2689..2791)
                     /label="Pcat"
                     /ApEinfo_revcolor="#9eafd2"
                     /ApEinfo_fwdcolor="#9eafd2"
     primer_bind     2892..2909
                     /label="M13-fwd"
                     /ApEinfo_revcolor="#85dae9"
                     /ApEinfo_fwdcolor="#85dae9"
     primer_bind     2893..2909
                     /label="M13 fwd"
                     /ApEinfo_revcolor="#d59687"
                     /ApEinfo_fwdcolor="#d59687"
     prokaryote t... 2962..2991
                     /label="L2U5H11"
                     /ApEinfo_revcolor="#f8d3a9"
                     /ApEinfo_fwdcolor="#f8d3a9"
     miscellaneous   2992..3031
                     /label="UNS1"
                     /ApEinfo_revcolor="#9eafd2"
                     /ApEinfo_fwdcolor="#9eafd2"
     spacer          2992..3031
                     /label="UNS_1"
                     /ApEinfo_revcolor="#c6c9d1"
                     /ApEinfo_fwdcolor="#c6c9d1"
     Primer site     3055..3084
                     /label="F-skpp-asm-15-mer-2x"
                     /ApEinfo_revcolor="#f58a5e"
                     /ApEinfo_fwdcolor="#f58a5e"
     misc_feature    3055..3084
                     /label="F primer binding"
                     /ApEinfo_revcolor="#d6b295"
                     /ApEinfo_fwdcolor="#d6b295"
     ORI barcode     3055..3134
                     /label="ORI_BC_30"
                     /ApEinfo_revcolor="#faac61"
                     /ApEinfo_fwdcolor="#faac61"
     Barcode         3085..3104
                     /label="BC.0030"
                     /ApEinfo_revcolor="#c6c9d1"
                     /ApEinfo_fwdcolor="#c6c9d1"
     Primer site     3105..3134
                     /label="R-skpp-asm-15-mer-2x"
                     /ApEinfo_revcolor="#f58a5e"
                     /ApEinfo_fwdcolor="#f58a5e"
     misc_feature    complement(3105..3134)
                     /label="R primer binding"
                     /ApEinfo_revcolor="#d6b295"
                     /ApEinfo_fwdcolor="#d6b295"
     ORI             3139..4870
                     /label="pTHT15 ORI"
                     /ApEinfo_revcolor="#f58a5e"
                     /ApEinfo_fwdcolor="#f58a5e"
     prokaryote p... 4884..5335
                     /label="PermC"
                     /ApEinfo_revcolor="#faac61"
                     /ApEinfo_fwdcolor="#faac61"
     RBS             5204..5214
                     /label="bsRBS"
                     /ApEinfo_revcolor="#b7e6d7"
                     /ApEinfo_fwdcolor="#b7e6d7"
     CDS             5337..6071
                     /label="ermC"
                     /ApEinfo_revcolor="#ffef86"
                     /ApEinfo_fwdcolor="#ffef86"
     prokaryote t... 6076..6161
                     /label="TermC"
                     /ApEinfo_revcolor="#f8d3a9"
                     /ApEinfo_fwdcolor="#f8d3a9"
     misc_feature    6170..6209
                     /label="UNS_8"
                     /ApEinfo_revcolor="#c6c9d1"
                     /ApEinfo_fwdcolor="#c6c9d1"
     prokaryote t... complement(6210..6390)
                     /label="TAmarelleT9"
                     /ApEinfo_revcolor="#f58a5e"
                     /ApEinfo_fwdcolor="#f58a5e"
     misc_feature    complement(6394..7017)
                     /label="tetR"
                     /ApEinfo_revcolor="#f58a5e"
                     /ApEinfo_fwdcolor="#f58a5e"
     prokaryote p... 7018..7117
                     /label="P10"
                     /ApEinfo_revcolor="#f58a5e"
                     /ApEinfo_fwdcolor="#f58a5e"
     prokaryote p... 7118..7217
                     /label="P3_dp"
                     /ApEinfo_revcolor="#f58a5e"
                     /ApEinfo_fwdcolor="#f58a5e"
     misc_feature    7134..7152
                     /label="Tet Operator"
                     /ApEinfo_revcolor="#84b0dc"
                     /ApEinfo_fwdcolor="#84b0dc"
     misc_feature    7182..7200
                     /label="Tet Operator"
                     /ApEinfo_revcolor="#84b0dc"
                     /ApEinfo_fwdcolor="#84b0dc"
     NGS barcode     7245..7259
                     /label="Barcode 51"
                     /ApEinfo_revcolor="#faac61"
                     /ApEinfo_fwdcolor="#faac61"
     CDS             7260..698
                     /label="mScarlet-I"
                     /ApEinfo_revcolor="#ffef86"
                     /ApEinfo_fwdcolor="#ffef86"
ORIGIN
        1 TGGTGAGTAA GGGTGAAGCC GTGATTAAAG AGTTCATGCG CTTCAAAGTG CATATGGAGG
       61 GCTCAATGAA CGGCCATGAA TTTGAAATTG AAGGTGAAGG AGAAGGCCGT CCGTATGAGG
      121 GCACCCAGAC CGCCAAACTG AAAGTCACAA AGGGTGGCCC GCTGCCGTTT TCGTGGGATA
      181 TTTTATCCCC TCAATTCATG TACGGCAGCC GGGCGTTTAT TAAACACCCG GCGGATATCC
      241 CGGATTACTA TAAGCAATCT TTTCCAGAAG GCTTTAAATG GGAGCGCGTG ATGAATTTTG
      301 AAGACGGAGG TGCTGTTACC GTGACCCAGG ACACGAGCTT AGAAGACGGT ACCTTGATCT
      361 ATAAGGTAAA GCTGCGTGGT ACCAATTTCC CGCCGGATGG GCCAGTTATG CAGAAAAAGA
      421 CTATGGGCTG GGAAGCATCG ACGGAGCGTC TTTACCCCGA AGACGGCGTC CTGAAAGGCG
      481 ATATTAAAAT GGCCCTGCGA CTGAAAGACG GCGGTCGCTA CCTTGCAGAT TTCAAAACAA
      541 CGTATAAAGC GAAAAAACCT GTGCAGATGC CCGGGGCGTA CAACGTTGAT CGCAAACTAG
      601 ATATCACTTC ACACAACGAA GATTACACGG TAGTCGAACA GTATGAACGT AGCGAGGGGC
      661 GCCATAGCAC CGGAGGCATG GATGAACTCT ATAAATAAGC TTCGCTCGTG CTCGCCGCGA
      721 CCTTCCTCTT CATGCACCTC TTCGGCATCG GGCTGCACAA CGCTACAGAG GAGCTTTTCC
      781 GCTGCATAAC CCTGCTTCGG GGTCATTATA GCGATTTTTT CGGTATATCC ATCCTTTTTC
      841 GCACGATATA CAGGATTTTG CCAAAGGGTT CGTGTAGACT TTCCTTGGTG TATCCAACGG
      901 CGTCAGCCGG GCAGGATAGG TGAAGTAGGC CCACCCGCGA GCGGGTGTTC CTTCTTCACT
      961 GTCCCTTATT CGCACCTGGC GGTGCTCAAC GGGAATCCTG CTCTGCGAGG CTGGCCGTAC
     1021 GCTAGGTATA CTTGAGACCA CCCCAGGATA CATAGATTAC CACAACTCCG AGCCCTTCCA
     1081 CCTAGCGTGC TAACCACGCA CGCTATTGTT GTATAGGCTA GGTGGAGGCT CAGTGATGAT
     1141 AAGTCTGCGA TGGTGGATGC ATGTGTCATG GTCATAGCTG TTTCCTGTGT GAAATTGTTA
     1201 TCCGCTCAGA GGGCACAATC CTATTCCGCG CTATCCGACA ATCTCCAAGA CATTAGGTGG
     1261 AGTTCAGTTC GGCGTATGGC ATATGTCGCT GGAAAGAACA TGTGAGCAAA AGGCCAGCAA
     1321 AAGGCCAGGA ACCGTAAAAA GGCCGCGTTG CTGGCGTTac agctgggcgc gccccatgtc
     1381 agccgttaag tgttcctgtg tcactcaaaa ttgctttgag aggctctaag ggcttctcag
     1441 tgcgttacat ccctggcttg ttgtccacaa ccgttaaacc ttaaaggctt taaaagcctt
     1501 atatattctt ttttttctta taaaacttaa aaccttagag gctatttaag ttgctgattt
     1561 atattaattt tattgttcaa acatgagagc ttagtacgtg aaacatgaga gcttagtacg
     1621 ttagccatga gagcttagta cgttagccat gagggtttag ttcgttaaac atgagagctt
     1681 agtacgttaa acatgagagc ttagtacgtg aaacatgaga gcttagtacg tactatcaac
     1741 aggttgaact gctgatcttc agatcggcgc gccggccggc cGAAGATCCT TTGATCTTTT
     1801 CTACGGGGTC TGACGCTCTA TTCAACAAAG CCGCCGTCCC GTCAAGTCAG CGTAAATGGG
     1861 TAGGGGGCTT CAAATCGTCC CCCCATACGA TATAAGTTGT TACTAGTGCT TGGATTCTCA
     1921 CCAATAAAAA ACGCCCGGCG GCAACCGAGC GTTCTGAACA AATCCAGATG GAGTTCTGAG
     1981 GTCATTACTG GATCTATCAA CAGGAGTCCA AGCGAGCTCG ATATCAAATT ACGCCCCGCC
     2041 CTGCCACTCA TCGCAGTACT GTTGTAATTC ATTAAGCATT CTGCCGACAT GGAAGCCATC
     2101 ACAAACGGCA TGATGAACCT GAATCGCCAG CGGCATCAGC ACCTTGTCGC CTTGCGTATA
     2161 ATATTTGCCC ATGGTGAAAA CGGGGGCGAA GAAGTTGTCC ATATTGGCCA CGTTTAAATC
     2221 AAAACTGGTG AAACTCACCC AGGGATTGGC TGAGACGAAA AACATATTCT CAATAAACCC
     2281 TTTAGGGAAA TAGGCCAGGT TTTCACCGTA ACACGCCACA TCTTGCGAAT ATATGTGTAG
     2341 AAACTGCCGG AAATCGTCGT GGTATTCACT CCAGAGCGAT GAAAACGTTT CAGTTTGCTC
     2401 ATGGAAAACG GTGTAACAAG GGTGAACACT ATCCCATATC ACCAGCTCAC CGTCTTTCAT
     2461 TGCCATACGA AATTCCGGAT GAGCATTCAT CAGGCGGGCA AGAATGTGAA TAAAGGCCGG
     2521 ATAAAACTTG TGCTTATTTT TCTTTACGGT CTTTAAAAAG GCCGTAATAT CCAGCTGAAC
     2581 GGTCTGGTTA TAGGTACATT GAGCAACTGA CTGAAATGCC TCAAAATGTT CTTTACGATG
     2641 CCATTGGGAT ATATCAACGG TGGTATATCC AGTGATTTTT TTCTCCATTT TAGCTTCCTT
     2701 AGCTCCTGAA AATCTCGATA ACTCAAAAAA TACGCCCGGT AGTGATCTTA TTTCATTATG
     2761 GTGAAAGTTG GAACCTCTTA CGTGCCGATC AACGTCTCAT TGATACCTGA AACAAAACCC
     2821 ATCGTACGGC CAAGGAAGTC TCCAATAACT GTGATCCACC ACAAGCGCCA GGGTTTTCCC
     2881 AGTCACGACG TTGTAAAACG ACGGCCAGTC ATGCATAATC CGCACGCATC TGGAATAAGG
     2941 AAGTGCCATT CCGCCTGACC TTAGCGTGCG AACAGCACGC TATTGTTGTA TCATTACTCG
     3001 CATCCATTCT CAGGCTGTCT CGTCTCGTCT CCGAGGTCTC AGGAGAATGA GTCAGGGTCA
     3061 CGCGTAGGAC GCGTCGAGTA GGGTTTCTTG TCGACTCCAT GTCAGTTCCG CAGCCACACG
     3121 CCGTGTGAAG CTGGGGAGGT TCATTTGATA TGCCTCCTAA ATTTTTATCT AAAGTGAATT
     3181 TAGGAGGCTT ACTTGTCTGC TTTCTTCATT AGAATCAATC CTTTTTTAAA AGTCAATCCC
     3241 GTTTGTTGAA CTACTCTTTA ATAAAATAAT TTTTCCGTTC CCAATTCCAC ATTGCAATAA
     3301 TAGAAAATCC ATCTTCATCG GCTTTTTCGT CATCATCTGT ATGAATCAAA TCGCCTTCTT
     3361 CTGTGTCATC AAGGTTTAAT TTTTTATGTA TTTCTTTTAA CAAACCACCA TAGGAGATTA
     3421 ACCTTTTACG GTGTAAACCT TCCTCCAAAT CAGACAAACG TTTCAAATTC TTTTCTTCAT
     3481 CATCGGTCAT AAAATCCGTA TCCTTTACAG GATATTTTGC AGTTTCGTCA ATTGCCGATT
     3541 GTATATCCGA TTTATATTTA TTTTTCGGTC GAATCATTTG AACTTTTACA TTTGGATCAT
     3601 AGTCTAATTT CATTGCCTTT TTCCAAAATT GAATCCATTG TTTTTGATTC ACGTAGTTTT
     3661 CTGTATTCTT AAAATAAGTT GGTTCCACAC ATACCAATAC ATGCATGTGC TGATTATAAG
     3721 AATTATCTTT ATTATTTATT GTCACTTCCG TTGCACGCAT AAAACCAACA AGATTTTTAT
     3781 TAATTTTTTT ATATTGCATC ATTCGGCGAA ATCCTTGAGC CATATCTGAC AAACTCTTAT
     3841 TTAATTCTTC GCCATCATAA ACATTTTTAA CTGTTAATGT GAGAAACAAC CAACGAACTG
     3901 TTGGCTTTTG TTTAATAACT TCAGCAACAA CCTTTTGTGA CTGAATGCCA TGTTTCATTG
     3961 CTCTCCTCCA GTTGCACATT GGACAAAGCC TGGATTTACA AAACCACACT CGATACAACT
     4021 TTCTTTCGCC TGTTTCACGA TTTTGTTTAT ACTCTAATAT TTCAGCACAA TCTTTTACTC
     4081 TTTCAGCCTT TTTAAATTCA AGAATATGCA GAAGTTCAAA GTAATCAACA TTAGCGATTT
     4141 TCTTTTCTCT CCATGGCCTC ACTTTTCCAC TTTTTGTCTT GTCCACTAAA ACCCTTGATT
     4201 TTTCATCTGA ATAAATGCTA CTATTAGGAC ACATAATATT AAAAGAAACC CCCATCTATT
     4261 TAGTTATTTG TTTGGTCACT TATAACTTTA ACAGATGGGG TTTTTCTGTG CAACCAATTT
     4321 TAAGGGTTTT CAATACTTTA AAACACATAC ATACCAACAC TTCAACGCAC CTTTCAGCAA
     4381 CTAAAATAAA AATGACGTTA TTTCTATATG TATCAAGAAT AGAAAGAACT CGTTTTTCGC
     4441 TACGCTCAAA ACGCAAAAAA AGCACTCATT CGAGTGCTTT TTCTTATCGC TCCAAATCAT
     4501 GCGATTTTTT CCTCTTTGCT TTTCTTTGCT CACGAAGTTC TCGATCACGC TGCAAAACAT
     4561 CTTGAAGCGA AAAAGTATTC TTCTTTTCTT CCGATCGCTC ATGCTGACGC ACGAAAAGCC
     4621 CTCTAGGCGC ATAGGAACAA CTCCTAAATG CATGTGAGGG GTTTTCTCGT CCATGTGAAC
     4681 AGTCGCATAC GCAATATTTT GTTTCCCATA CTGCATTAAT GAATCGGCCA ACGCGCGGGG
     4741 AGAGGCGGTT TGCGTATTGG GCGCTCTTGC GCTTCCTCGC TCACTGACTC GCTGCGCTCG
     4801 GTCGTTCGGC TGCGGCGAGC GGTATCAGCT CACTCAAAGG CGGTAATACG GTTATCCACA
     4861 GAATCAGGGG CGCTAGCAAG GAGGATCCTT TAACTCTGGC AACCCTCAAA ATTGAATGAG
     4921 ACATGCTACA CCTCCGGATA ATAAATATAT ATAAACGTAT ATAGATTTCA TAAAGTCTAA
     4981 CACACTAGAC TTATTTACTT CGTAATTAAG TCGTTAAACC GTGTGCTCTA CGACCAAAAC
     5041 TATAAAACCT TTAAGAACTT TCTTTTTTTA CAAGAAAAAA GAAATTAGAT AAATCTCTCA
     5101 TATCTTTTAT TCAATAATCG CATCCGATTG CAGTATAAAT TTAACGATCA CTCATCATGT
     5161 TCATATTTAT CAGAGGTCGT GCTATAATTA TACTAATTTT ATAAGGAGGA AAAAATATGG
     5221 GCATTTTTAG TATTTTTGTA ATCAGCACAG TTCATTATCA ACCAAACAAA AAATAAGTGG
     5281 TTATAATGAA TCGTTAATAA GCAAAATTCA TATAACCAAA TTAAAGAGGG TTATAAATGA
     5341 ACGAGAAAAA TATAAAACAC AGTCAAAACT TTATTACTTC AAAACATAAT ATAGATAAAA
     5401 TAATGACAAA TATAAGATTA AATGAACATG ATAATATCTT TGAAATCGGC TCAGGAAAAG
     5461 GCCATTTTAC CCTTGAATTA GTAAAGAGGT GTAATTTCGT AACTGCCATT GAAATAGACC
     5521 ATAAATTATG CAAAACTACA GAAAATAAAC TTGTTGATCA CGATAATTTC CAAGTTTTAA
     5581 ACAAGGATAT ATTGCAGTTT AAATTTCCTA AAAACCAATC CTATAAAATA TATGGTAATA
     5641 TACCTTATAA CATAAGTACG GATATAATAC GCAAAATTGT TTTTGATAGT ATAGCTAATG
     5701 AGATTTATTT AATCGTGGAA TACGGGTTTG CTAAAAGATT ATTAAATACA AAACGCTCAT
     5761 TGGCATTACT TTTAATGGCA GAAGTTGATA TTTCTATATT AAGTATGGTT CCAAGAGAAT
     5821 ATTTTCATCC TAAACCTAAA GTGAATAGCT CACTTATCAG ATTAAGTAGA AAAAAATCAA
     5881 GAATATCACA CAAAGATAAA CAAAAGTATA ATTATTTCGT TATGAAATGG GTTAACAAAG
     5941 AATACAAGAA AATATTTACA AAAAATCAAT TTAACAATTC CTTAAAACAT GCAGGAATTG
     6001 ACGATTTAAA CAATATTAGC TTTGAACAAT TCTTATCTCT TTTCAATAGC TATAAATTAT
     6061 TTAATAAGTA AGCTTGTTAA GGGATGCATA AACTGCATCC CTTAACTTGT TTTTCGTGTG
     6121 CCTATTTTTT GTGAATCGAT TATGTCTTTT GCGCAGTCGG CCGCTATACC CTCGTCTCAA
     6181 CCAAAGCAAT CAACCCATCA ACCACCTGGT CGTTGGGATT GTCCTGACCG AAGCGGGACA
     6241 GGTCCACGAG CAGGCAATGC TTGTTGGGCA TGGTGAGGTG GATGTCTTTC ACTTCCGGCA
     6301 CGCAGCCGAG GACTTTTTGC GCCATATCGT AAAGTGTGTG CTGAACGGAT TCGCTTTCGT
     6361 GTTCAGCGAA AGAGGCGAGA AGGAGATTCC ttaagaccca ctttcacatt taagttgttt
     6421 ttctaatccg catatgatca attcaaggcc gaataagaag gctggctctg caccttggtg
     6481 atcaaataat tcgatagctt gtcgtaataa tggcggcata ctatcagtag taggtgtttc
     6541 cctttcttct ttagcgactt gatgctcttg atcttccaat acgcaaccta aagtaaaatg
     6601 ccccacagcg ctgagtgcat ataatgcatt ctctagtgaa aaaccttgtt ggcataaaaa
     6661 ggctaattga ttttcgagag tttcatactg tttttctgta ggccgtgtac ctaaatgtac
     6721 ttttgctcca tcgcgatgac ttagtaaagc acatctaaaa cttttagcgt tattacgtaa
     6781 aaaatcttgc cagctttccc cttctaaagg gcaaaagtga gtatggtgcc tatctaacat
     6841 ctcaatggct aaggcgtcga gcaaagcccg cttatttttt acatgccaat acaatgtagg
     6901 ctgctctaca cctagcttct gggcgagttt acgggttgtt aaaccttcga ttccgacctc
     6961 attaagcagc tctaatgcgc tgttaatcac tttactttta tctaatctag acatcatACT
     7021 TAAAACATCC TTCCAGATTA TCTTCTGTTA GTATACACAA AAAAAGATGA TGATGCCCTA
     7081 AAAGAGCACC ATCACCGTAT GAGTTTTTCA AAATCTTtat tgaaagatca tgatccctat
     7141 cagtgataga gaagttgtca aaattgcata tacgtgtaaa atccctatca gtgatagaga
     7201 ttcggaggtt ttttaacATG ggttctcacc accaccacca tcacACGGCT GCGGCAACTA
//
