# Supplementary material for: A genetic platform for a biocementation bacterium
Source: bioRxiv preprint, doi:10.64898/2025.12.05.692644, version 1 (2025-12-06)
Supplement: Plasmid Sequences [file 692644_file03.zip › Sporosarcina Plasmid Vectors/Promoter library variant plasmids/pGLU_511_65.gb]

LOCUS       pGLU_511_65             7260 bp ds-DNA     circular     02-DEC-2025
DEFINITION  .
FEATURES             Location/Qualifiers
     prokaryote t... 703..760
                     /label="TAmarelleT7"
                     /ApEinfo_revcolor="#f58a5e"
                     /ApEinfo_fwdcolor="#f58a5e"
     miscellaneous   774..1019
                     /label="oriT"
                     /ApEinfo_revcolor="#84b0dc"
                     /ApEinfo_fwdcolor="#84b0dc"
     miscellaneous   1043..1082
                     /label="UNSX"
                     /ApEinfo_revcolor="#9eafd2"
                     /ApEinfo_fwdcolor="#9eafd2"
     prokaryote p... 1083..1114
                     /label="L2U8H11"
                     /ApEinfo_revcolor="#75c6a9"
                     /ApEinfo_fwdcolor="#75c6a9"
     primer_bind     complement(1167..1187)
                     /label="M13-rev"
                     /ApEinfo_revcolor="#85dae9"
                     /ApEinfo_fwdcolor="#85dae9"
     primer_bind     complement(1171..1187)
                     /label="M13 rev"
                     /ApEinfo_revcolor="#c7b0e3"
                     /ApEinfo_fwdcolor="#c7b0e3"
     ori             1377..1765
                     /label="R6K ORI"
                     /ApEinfo_revcolor="#85dae9"
                     /ApEinfo_fwdcolor="#85dae9"
     terminator      1914..2008
                     /label="lambda t0 terminator"
                     /ApEinfo_revcolor="#faac61"
                     /ApEinfo_fwdcolor="#faac61"
     CDS             complement(2029..2688)
                     /label="cat"
                     /ApEinfo_revcolor="#ffef86"
                     /ApEinfo_fwdcolor="#ffef86"
     promoter        complement(2689..2791)
                     /label="Pcat"
                     /ApEinfo_revcolor="#9eafd2"
                     /ApEinfo_fwdcolor="#9eafd2"
     primer_bind     2892..2909
                     /label="M13-fwd"
                     /ApEinfo_revcolor="#85dae9"
                     /ApEinfo_fwdcolor="#85dae9"
     primer_bind     2893..2909
                     /label="M13 fwd"
                     /ApEinfo_revcolor="#d59687"
                     /ApEinfo_fwdcolor="#d59687"
     prokaryote t... 2962..2991
                     /label="L2U5H11"
                     /ApEinfo_revcolor="#f8d3a9"
                     /ApEinfo_fwdcolor="#f8d3a9"
     spacer          2992..3031
                     /label="UNS_1"
                     /ApEinfo_revcolor="#c6c9d1"
                     /ApEinfo_fwdcolor="#c6c9d1"
     miscellaneous   2992..3031
                     /label="UNS1"
                     /ApEinfo_revcolor="#9eafd2"
                     /ApEinfo_fwdcolor="#9eafd2"
     misc_feature    3055..3084
                     /label="F primer binding"
                     /ApEinfo_revcolor="#d6b295"
                     /ApEinfo_fwdcolor="#d6b295"
     Primer site     3055..3084
                     /label="F-skpp-asm-15-mer-2x"
                     /ApEinfo_revcolor="#f58a5e"
                     /ApEinfo_fwdcolor="#f58a5e"
     ORI barcode     3055..3134
                     /label="ORI_BC_30"
                     /ApEinfo_revcolor="#faac61"
                     /ApEinfo_fwdcolor="#faac61"
     Barcode         3085..3104
                     /label="BC.0030"
                     /ApEinfo_revcolor="#c6c9d1"
                     /ApEinfo_fwdcolor="#c6c9d1"
     Primer site     3105..3134
                     /label="R-skpp-asm-15-mer-2x"
                     /ApEinfo_revcolor="#f58a5e"
                     /ApEinfo_fwdcolor="#f58a5e"
     misc_feature    complement(3105..3134)
                     /label="R primer binding"
                     /ApEinfo_revcolor="#d6b295"
                     /ApEinfo_fwdcolor="#d6b295"
     ORI             3139..4870
                     /label="pTHT15 ORI"
                     /ApEinfo_revcolor="#f58a5e"
                     /ApEinfo_fwdcolor="#f58a5e"
     prokaryote p... 4884..5335
                     /label="PermC"
                     /ApEinfo_revcolor="#faac61"
                     /ApEinfo_fwdcolor="#faac61"
     RBS             5204..5214
                     /label="bsRBS"
                     /ApEinfo_revcolor="#b7e6d7"
                     /ApEinfo_fwdcolor="#b7e6d7"
     CDS             5337..6071
                     /label="ermC"
                     /ApEinfo_revcolor="#ffef86"
                     /ApEinfo_fwdcolor="#ffef86"
     prokaryote t... 6076..6161
                     /label="TermC"
                     /ApEinfo_revcolor="#f8d3a9"
                     /ApEinfo_fwdcolor="#f8d3a9"
     misc_feature    6170..6209
                     /label="UNS_8"
                     /ApEinfo_revcolor="#c6c9d1"
                     /ApEinfo_fwdcolor="#c6c9d1"
     prokaryote t... complement(6210..6390)
                     /label="TAmarelleT9"
                     /ApEinfo_revcolor="#f58a5e"
                     /ApEinfo_fwdcolor="#f58a5e"
     misc_feature    complement(6394..7017)
                     /label="tetR"
                     /ApEinfo_revcolor="#f58a5e"
                     /ApEinfo_fwdcolor="#f58a5e"
     prokaryote p... 7018..7117
                     /label="P0-2"
                     /ApEinfo_revcolor="#f58a5e"
                     /ApEinfo_fwdcolor="#f58a5e"
     prokaryote p... 7118..7217
                     /label="P21_c"
                     /ApEinfo_revcolor="#f58a5e"
                     /ApEinfo_fwdcolor="#f58a5e"
     misc_feature    7158..7176
                     /label="Tet Operator"
                     /ApEinfo_revcolor="#84b0dc"
                     /ApEinfo_fwdcolor="#84b0dc"
     NGS barcode     7245..7259
                     /label="Barcode 65"
                     /ApEinfo_revcolor="#faac61"
                     /ApEinfo_fwdcolor="#faac61"
     CDS             7260..698
                     /label="mScarlet-I"
                     /ApEinfo_revcolor="#ffef86"
                     /ApEinfo_fwdcolor="#ffef86"
ORIGIN
        1 TGGTGAGTAA GGGTGAAGCC GTGATTAAAG AGTTCATGCG CTTCAAAGTG CATATGGAGG
       61 GCTCAATGAA CGGCCATGAA TTTGAAATTG AAGGTGAAGG AGAAGGCCGT CCGTATGAGG
      121 GCACCCAGAC CGCCAAACTG AAAGTCACAA AGGGTGGCCC GCTGCCGTTT TCGTGGGATA
      181 TTTTATCCCC TCAATTCATG TACGGCAGCC GGGCGTTTAT TAAACACCCG GCGGATATCC
      241 CGGATTACTA TAAGCAATCT TTTCCAGAAG GCTTTAAATG GGAGCGCGTG ATGAATTTTG
      301 AAGACGGAGG TGCTGTTACC GTGACCCAGG ACACGAGCTT AGAAGACGGT ACCTTGATCT
      361 ATAAGGTAAA GCTGCGTGGT ACCAATTTCC CGCCGGATGG GCCAGTTATG CAGAAAAAGA
      421 CTATGGGCTG GGAAGCATCG ACGGAGCGTC TTTACCCCGA AGACGGCGTC CTGAAAGGCG
      481 ATATTAAAAT GGCCCTGCGA CTGAAAGACG GCGGTCGCTA CCTTGCAGAT TTCAAAACAA
      541 CGTATAAAGC GAAAAAACCT GTGCAGATGC CCGGGGCGTA CAACGTTGAT CGCAAACTAG
      601 ATATCACTTC ACACAACGAA GATTACACGG TAGTCGAACA GTATGAACGT AGCGAGGGGC
      661 GCCATAGCAC CGGAGGCATG GATGAACTCT ATAAATAAGC TTCGCTCGTG CTCGCCGCGA
      721 CCTTCCTCTT CATGCACCTC TTCGGCATCG GGCTGCACAA CGCTACAGAG GAGCTTTTCC
      781 GCTGCATAAC CCTGCTTCGG GGTCATTATA GCGATTTTTT CGGTATATCC ATCCTTTTTC
      841 GCACGATATA CAGGATTTTG CCAAAGGGTT CGTGTAGACT TTCCTTGGTG TATCCAACGG
      901 CGTCAGCCGG GCAGGATAGG TGAAGTAGGC CCACCCGCGA GCGGGTGTTC CTTCTTCACT
      961 GTCCCTTATT CGCACCTGGC GGTGCTCAAC GGGAATCCTG CTCTGCGAGG CTGGCCGTAC
     1021 GCTAGGTATA CTTGAGACCA CCCCAGGATA CATAGATTAC CACAACTCCG AGCCCTTCCA
     1081 CCTAGCGTGC TAACCACGCA CGCTATTGTT GTATAGGCTA GGTGGAGGCT CAGTGATGAT
     1141 AAGTCTGCGA TGGTGGATGC ATGTGTCATG GTCATAGCTG TTTCCTGTGT GAAATTGTTA
     1201 TCCGCTCAGA GGGCACAATC CTATTCCGCG CTATCCGACA ATCTCCAAGA CATTAGGTGG
     1261 AGTTCAGTTC GGCGTATGGC ATATGTCGCT GGAAAGAACA TGTGAGCAAA AGGCCAGCAA
     1321 AAGGCCAGGA ACCGTAAAAA GGCCGCGTTG CTGGCGTTac agctgggcgc gccccatgtc
     1381 agccgttaag tgttcctgtg tcactcaaaa ttgctttgag aggctctaag ggcttctcag
     1441 tgcgttacat ccctggcttg ttgtccacaa ccgttaaacc ttaaaggctt taaaagcctt
     1501 atatattctt ttttttctta taaaacttaa aaccttagag gctatttaag ttgctgattt
     1561 atattaattt tattgttcaa acatgagagc ttagtacgtg aaacatgaga gcttagtacg
     1621 ttagccatga gagcttagta cgttagccat gagggtttag ttcgttaaac atgagagctt
     1681 agtacgttaa acatgagagc ttagtacgtg aaacatgaga gcttagtacg tactatcaac
     1741 aggttgaact gctgatcttc agatcggcgc gccggccggc cGAAGATCCT TTGATCTTTT
     1801 CTACGGGGTC TGACGCTCTA TTCAACAAAG CCGCCGTCCC GTCAAGTCAG CGTAAATGGG
     1861 TAGGGGGCTT CAAATCGTCC CCCCATACGA TATAAGTTGT TACTAGTGCT TGGATTCTCA
     1921 CCAATAAAAA ACGCCCGGCG GCAACCGAGC GTTCTGAACA AATCCAGATG GAGTTCTGAG
     1981 GTCATTACTG GATCTATCAA CAGGAGTCCA AGCGAGCTCG ATATCAAATT ACGCCCCGCC
     2041 CTGCCACTCA TCGCAGTACT GTTGTAATTC ATTAAGCATT CTGCCGACAT GGAAGCCATC
     2101 ACAAACGGCA TGATGAACCT GAATCGCCAG CGGCATCAGC ACCTTGTCGC CTTGCGTATA
     2161 ATATTTGCCC ATGGTGAAAA CGGGGGCGAA GAAGTTGTCC ATATTGGCCA CGTTTAAATC
     2221 AAAACTGGTG AAACTCACCC AGGGATTGGC TGAGACGAAA AACATATTCT CAATAAACCC
     2281 TTTAGGGAAA TAGGCCAGGT TTTCACCGTA ACACGCCACA TCTTGCGAAT ATATGTGTAG
     2341 AAACTGCCGG AAATCGTCGT GGTATTCACT CCAGAGCGAT GAAAACGTTT CAGTTTGCTC
     2401 ATGGAAAACG GTGTAACAAG GGTGAACACT ATCCCATATC ACCAGCTCAC CGTCTTTCAT
     2461 TGCCATACGA AATTCCGGAT GAGCATTCAT CAGGCGGGCA AGAATGTGAA TAAAGGCCGG
     2521 ATAAAACTTG TGCTTATTTT TCTTTACGGT CTTTAAAAAG GCCGTAATAT CCAGCTGAAC
     2581 GGTCTGGTTA TAGGTACATT GAGCAACTGA CTGAAATGCC TCAAAATGTT CTTTACGATG
     2641 CCATTGGGAT ATATCAACGG TGGTATATCC AGTGATTTTT TTCTCCATTT TAGCTTCCTT
     2701 AGCTCCTGAA AATCTCGATA ACTCAAAAAA TACGCCCGGT AGTGATCTTA TTTCATTATG
     2761 GTGAAAGTTG GAACCTCTTA CGTGCCGATC AACGTCTCAT TGATACCTGA AACAAAACCC
     2821 ATCGTACGGC CAAGGAAGTC TCCAATAACT GTGATCCACC ACAAGCGCCA GGGTTTTCCC
     2881 AGTCACGACG TTGTAAAACG ACGGCCAGTC ATGCATAATC CGCACGCATC TGGAATAAGG
     2941 AAGTGCCATT CCGCCTGACC TTAGCGTGCG AACAGCACGC TATTGTTGTA TCATTACTCG
     3001 CATCCATTCT CAGGCTGTCT CGTCTCGTCT CCGAGGTCTC AGGAGAATGA GTCAGGGTCA
     3061 CGCGTAGGAC GCGTCGAGTA GGGTTTCTTG TCGACTCCAT GTCAGTTCCG CAGCCACACG
     3121 CCGTGTGAAG CTGGGGAGGT TCATTTGATA TGCCTCCTAA ATTTTTATCT AAAGTGAATT
     3181 TAGGAGGCTT ACTTGTCTGC TTTCTTCATT AGAATCAATC CTTTTTTAAA AGTCAATCCC
     3241 GTTTGTTGAA CTACTCTTTA ATAAAATAAT TTTTCCGTTC CCAATTCCAC ATTGCAATAA
     3301 TAGAAAATCC ATCTTCATCG GCTTTTTCGT CATCATCTGT ATGAATCAAA TCGCCTTCTT
     3361 CTGTGTCATC AAGGTTTAAT TTTTTATGTA TTTCTTTTAA CAAACCACCA TAGGAGATTA
     3421 ACCTTTTACG GTGTAAACCT TCCTCCAAAT CAGACAAACG TTTCAAATTC TTTTCTTCAT
     3481 CATCGGTCAT AAAATCCGTA TCCTTTACAG GATATTTTGC AGTTTCGTCA ATTGCCGATT
     3541 GTATATCCGA TTTATATTTA TTTTTCGGTC GAATCATTTG AACTTTTACA TTTGGATCAT
     3601 AGTCTAATTT CATTGCCTTT TTCCAAAATT GAATCCATTG TTTTTGATTC ACGTAGTTTT
     3661 CTGTATTCTT AAAATAAGTT GGTTCCACAC ATACCAATAC ATGCATGTGC TGATTATAAG
     3721 AATTATCTTT ATTATTTATT GTCACTTCCG TTGCACGCAT AAAACCAACA AGATTTTTAT
     3781 TAATTTTTTT ATATTGCATC ATTCGGCGAA ATCCTTGAGC CATATCTGAC AAACTCTTAT
     3841 TTAATTCTTC GCCATCATAA ACATTTTTAA CTGTTAATGT GAGAAACAAC CAACGAACTG
     3901 TTGGCTTTTG TTTAATAACT TCAGCAACAA CCTTTTGTGA CTGAATGCCA TGTTTCATTG
     3961 CTCTCCTCCA GTTGCACATT GGACAAAGCC TGGATTTACA AAACCACACT CGATACAACT
     4021 TTCTTTCGCC TGTTTCACGA TTTTGTTTAT ACTCTAATAT TTCAGCACAA TCTTTTACTC
     4081 TTTCAGCCTT TTTAAATTCA AGAATATGCA GAAGTTCAAA GTAATCAACA TTAGCGATTT
     4141 TCTTTTCTCT CCATGGCCTC ACTTTTCCAC TTTTTGTCTT GTCCACTAAA ACCCTTGATT
     4201 TTTCATCTGA ATAAATGCTA CTATTAGGAC ACATAATATT AAAAGAAACC CCCATCTATT
     4261 TAGTTATTTG TTTGGTCACT TATAACTTTA ACAGATGGGG TTTTTCTGTG CAACCAATTT
     4321 TAAGGGTTTT CAATACTTTA AAACACATAC ATACCAACAC TTCAACGCAC CTTTCAGCAA
     4381 CTAAAATAAA AATGACGTTA TTTCTATATG TATCAAGAAT AGAAAGAACT CGTTTTTCGC
     4441 TACGCTCAAA ACGCAAAAAA AGCACTCATT CGAGTGCTTT TTCTTATCGC TCCAAATCAT
     4501 GCGATTTTTT CCTCTTTGCT TTTCTTTGCT CACGAAGTTC TCGATCACGC TGCAAAACAT
     4561 CTTGAAGCGA AAAAGTATTC TTCTTTTCTT CCGATCGCTC ATGCTGACGC ACGAAAAGCC
     4621 CTCTAGGCGC ATAGGAACAA CTCCTAAATG CATGTGAGGG GTTTTCTCGT CCATGTGAAC
     4681 AGTCGCATAC GCAATATTTT GTTTCCCATA CTGCATTAAT GAATCGGCCA ACGCGCGGGG
     4741 AGAGGCGGTT TGCGTATTGG GCGCTCTTGC GCTTCCTCGC TCACTGACTC GCTGCGCTCG
     4801 GTCGTTCGGC TGCGGCGAGC GGTATCAGCT CACTCAAAGG CGGTAATACG GTTATCCACA
     4861 GAATCAGGGG CGCTAGCAAG GAGGATCCTT TAACTCTGGC AACCCTCAAA ATTGAATGAG
     4921 ACATGCTACA CCTCCGGATA ATAAATATAT ATAAACGTAT ATAGATTTCA TAAAGTCTAA
     4981 CACACTAGAC TTATTTACTT CGTAATTAAG TCGTTAAACC GTGTGCTCTA CGACCAAAAC
     5041 TATAAAACCT TTAAGAACTT TCTTTTTTTA CAAGAAAAAA GAAATTAGAT AAATCTCTCA
     5101 TATCTTTTAT TCAATAATCG CATCCGATTG CAGTATAAAT TTAACGATCA CTCATCATGT
     5161 TCATATTTAT CAGAGGTCGT GCTATAATTA TACTAATTTT ATAAGGAGGA AAAAATATGG
     5221 GCATTTTTAG TATTTTTGTA ATCAGCACAG TTCATTATCA ACCAAACAAA AAATAAGTGG
     5281 TTATAATGAA TCGTTAATAA GCAAAATTCA TATAACCAAA TTAAAGAGGG TTATAAATGA
     5341 ACGAGAAAAA TATAAAACAC AGTCAAAACT TTATTACTTC AAAACATAAT ATAGATAAAA
     5401 TAATGACAAA TATAAGATTA AATGAACATG ATAATATCTT TGAAATCGGC TCAGGAAAAG
     5461 GCCATTTTAC CCTTGAATTA GTAAAGAGGT GTAATTTCGT AACTGCCATT GAAATAGACC
     5521 ATAAATTATG CAAAACTACA GAAAATAAAC TTGTTGATCA CGATAATTTC CAAGTTTTAA
     5581 ACAAGGATAT ATTGCAGTTT AAATTTCCTA AAAACCAATC CTATAAAATA TATGGTAATA
     5641 TACCTTATAA CATAAGTACG GATATAATAC GCAAAATTGT TTTTGATAGT ATAGCTAATG
     5701 AGATTTATTT AATCGTGGAA TACGGGTTTG CTAAAAGATT ATTAAATACA AAACGCTCAT
     5761 TGGCATTACT TTTAATGGCA GAAGTTGATA TTTCTATATT AAGTATGGTT CCAAGAGAAT
     5821 ATTTTCATCC TAAACCTAAA GTGAATAGCT CACTTATCAG ATTAAGTAGA AAAAAATCAA
     5881 GAATATCACA CAAAGATAAA CAAAAGTATA ATTATTTCGT TATGAAATGG GTTAACAAAG
     5941 AATACAAGAA AATATTTACA AAAAATCAAT TTAACAATTC CTTAAAACAT GCAGGAATTG
     6001 ACGATTTAAA CAATATTAGC TTTGAACAAT TCTTATCTCT TTTCAATAGC TATAAATTAT
     6061 TTAATAAGTA AGCTTGTTAA GGGATGCATA AACTGCATCC CTTAACTTGT TTTTCGTGTG
     6121 CCTATTTTTT GTGAATCGAT TATGTCTTTT GCGCAGTCGG CCGCTATACC CTCGTCTCAA
     6181 CCAAAGCAAT CAACCCATCA ACCACCTGGT CGTTGGGATT GTCCTGACCG AAGCGGGACA
     6241 GGTCCACGAG CAGGCAATGC TTGTTGGGCA TGGTGAGGTG GATGTCTTTC ACTTCCGGCA
     6301 CGCAGCCGAG GACTTTTTGC GCCATATCGT AAAGTGTGTG CTGAACGGAT TCGCTTTCGT
     6361 GTTCAGCGAA AGAGGCGAGA AGGAGATTCC ttaagaccca ctttcacatt taagttgttt
     6421 ttctaatccg catatgatca attcaaggcc gaataagaag gctggctctg caccttggtg
     6481 atcaaataat tcgatagctt gtcgtaataa tggcggcata ctatcagtag taggtgtttc
     6541 cctttcttct ttagcgactt gatgctcttg atcttccaat acgcaaccta aagtaaaatg
     6601 ccccacagcg ctgagtgcat ataatgcatt ctctagtgaa aaaccttgtt ggcataaaaa
     6661 ggctaattga ttttcgagag tttcatactg tttttctgta ggccgtgtac ctaaatgtac
     6721 ttttgctcca tcgcgatgac ttagtaaagc acatctaaaa cttttagcgt tattacgtaa
     6781 aaaatcttgc cagctttccc cttctaaagg gcaaaagtga gtatggtgcc tatctaacat
     6841 ctcaatggct aaggcgtcga gcaaagcccg cttatttttt acatgccaat acaatgtagg
     6901 ctgctctaca cctagcttct gggcgagttt acgggttgtt aaaccttcga ttccgacctc
     6961 attaagcagc tctaatgcgc tgttaatcac tttactttta tctaatctag acatcatAAG
     7021 TAGACTGTTG CGCGTTGGGG GTAGCGCCGG CTAACAAAGA CGCCTGGTAC AGCAGGAGTA
     7081 TCAAACCCGT ACAAAGGCAA CATCCTCACT TCGGTGAcgc attccgaact atttttctat
     7141 ttgccgaagt attgacttcc ctatcagtga tagagagtat agtaaGAGGC CCGGAGGGTT
     7201 TGTAAAGGAG GTTTTTAATG ggttctcacc accaccacca tcacACTACA ACAGCGACGA
//
