# Supplementary material for: A genetic platform for a biocementation bacterium
Source: bioRxiv preprint, doi:10.64898/2025.12.05.692644, version 1 (2025-12-06)
Supplement: Plasmid Sequences [file 692644_file03.zip › Sporosarcina Plasmid Vectors/Promoter library variant plasmids/pGLU_511_34.gb]

LOCUS       pGLU_511_34             7260 bp ds-DNA     circular     02-DEC-2025
DEFINITION  .
FEATURES             Location/Qualifiers
     prokaryote t... 703..760
                     /label="TAmarelleT7"
                     /ApEinfo_revcolor="#f58a5e"
                     /ApEinfo_fwdcolor="#f58a5e"
     miscellaneous   774..1019
                     /label="oriT"
                     /ApEinfo_revcolor="#84b0dc"
                     /ApEinfo_fwdcolor="#84b0dc"
     miscellaneous   1043..1082
                     /label="UNSX"
                     /ApEinfo_revcolor="#9eafd2"
                     /ApEinfo_fwdcolor="#9eafd2"
     prokaryote p... 1083..1114
                     /label="L2U8H11"
                     /ApEinfo_revcolor="#75c6a9"
                     /ApEinfo_fwdcolor="#75c6a9"
     primer_bind     complement(1167..1187)
                     /label="M13-rev"
                     /ApEinfo_revcolor="#85dae9"
                     /ApEinfo_fwdcolor="#85dae9"
     primer_bind     complement(1171..1187)
                     /label="M13 rev"
                     /ApEinfo_revcolor="#c7b0e3"
                     /ApEinfo_fwdcolor="#c7b0e3"
     ori             1377..1765
                     /label="R6K ORI"
                     /ApEinfo_revcolor="#85dae9"
                     /ApEinfo_fwdcolor="#85dae9"
     terminator      1914..2008
                     /label="lambda t0 terminator"
                     /ApEinfo_revcolor="#faac61"
                     /ApEinfo_fwdcolor="#faac61"
     CDS             complement(2029..2688)
                     /label="cat"
                     /ApEinfo_revcolor="#ffef86"
                     /ApEinfo_fwdcolor="#ffef86"
     promoter        complement(2689..2791)
                     /label="Pcat"
                     /ApEinfo_revcolor="#9eafd2"
                     /ApEinfo_fwdcolor="#9eafd2"
     primer_bind     2892..2909
                     /label="M13-fwd"
                     /ApEinfo_revcolor="#85dae9"
                     /ApEinfo_fwdcolor="#85dae9"
     primer_bind     2893..2909
                     /label="M13 fwd"
                     /ApEinfo_revcolor="#d59687"
                     /ApEinfo_fwdcolor="#d59687"
     prokaryote t... 2962..2991
                     /label="L2U5H11"
                     /ApEinfo_revcolor="#f8d3a9"
                     /ApEinfo_fwdcolor="#f8d3a9"
     miscellaneous   2992..3031
                     /label="UNS1"
                     /ApEinfo_revcolor="#9eafd2"
                     /ApEinfo_fwdcolor="#9eafd2"
     spacer          2992..3031
                     /label="UNS_1"
                     /ApEinfo_revcolor="#c6c9d1"
                     /ApEinfo_fwdcolor="#c6c9d1"
     misc_feature    3055..3084
                     /label="F primer binding"
                     /ApEinfo_revcolor="#d6b295"
                     /ApEinfo_fwdcolor="#d6b295"
     Primer site     3055..3084
                     /label="F-skpp-asm-15-mer-2x"
                     /ApEinfo_revcolor="#f58a5e"
                     /ApEinfo_fwdcolor="#f58a5e"
     ORI barcode     3055..3134
                     /label="ORI_BC_30"
                     /ApEinfo_revcolor="#faac61"
                     /ApEinfo_fwdcolor="#faac61"
     Barcode         3085..3104
                     /label="BC.0030"
                     /ApEinfo_revcolor="#c6c9d1"
                     /ApEinfo_fwdcolor="#c6c9d1"
     Primer site     3105..3134
                     /label="R-skpp-asm-15-mer-2x"
                     /ApEinfo_revcolor="#f58a5e"
                     /ApEinfo_fwdcolor="#f58a5e"
     misc_feature    complement(3105..3134)
                     /label="R primer binding"
                     /ApEinfo_revcolor="#d6b295"
                     /ApEinfo_fwdcolor="#d6b295"
     ORI             3139..4870
                     /label="pTHT15 ORI"
                     /ApEinfo_revcolor="#f58a5e"
                     /ApEinfo_fwdcolor="#f58a5e"
     prokaryote p... 4884..5335
                     /label="PermC"
                     /ApEinfo_revcolor="#faac61"
                     /ApEinfo_fwdcolor="#faac61"
     RBS             5204..5214
                     /label="bsRBS"
                     /ApEinfo_revcolor="#b7e6d7"
                     /ApEinfo_fwdcolor="#b7e6d7"
     CDS             5337..6071
                     /label="ermC"
                     /ApEinfo_revcolor="#ffef86"
                     /ApEinfo_fwdcolor="#ffef86"
     prokaryote t... 6076..6161
                     /label="TermC"
                     /ApEinfo_revcolor="#f8d3a9"
                     /ApEinfo_fwdcolor="#f8d3a9"
     misc_feature    6170..6209
                     /label="UNS_8"
                     /ApEinfo_revcolor="#c6c9d1"
                     /ApEinfo_fwdcolor="#c6c9d1"
     prokaryote t... complement(6210..6390)
                     /label="TAmarelleT9"
                     /ApEinfo_revcolor="#f58a5e"
                     /ApEinfo_fwdcolor="#f58a5e"
     misc_feature    complement(6394..7017)
                     /label="tetR"
                     /ApEinfo_revcolor="#f58a5e"
                     /ApEinfo_fwdcolor="#f58a5e"
     prokaryote p... 7018..7117
                     /label="P19"
                     /ApEinfo_revcolor="#f58a5e"
                     /ApEinfo_fwdcolor="#f58a5e"
     prokaryote p... 7118..7217
                     /label="P3_d"
                     /ApEinfo_revcolor="#f58a5e"
                     /ApEinfo_fwdcolor="#f58a5e"
     misc_feature    7138..7156
                     /label="Tet Operator"
                     /ApEinfo_revcolor="#84b0dc"
                     /ApEinfo_fwdcolor="#84b0dc"
     NGS barcode     7245..7259
                     /label="Barcode 34"
                     /ApEinfo_revcolor="#faac61"
                     /ApEinfo_fwdcolor="#faac61"
     CDS             7260..698
                     /label="mScarlet-I"
                     /ApEinfo_revcolor="#ffef86"
                     /ApEinfo_fwdcolor="#ffef86"
ORIGIN
        1 TGGTGAGTAA GGGTGAAGCC GTGATTAAAG AGTTCATGCG CTTCAAAGTG CATATGGAGG
       61 GCTCAATGAA CGGCCATGAA TTTGAAATTG AAGGTGAAGG AGAAGGCCGT CCGTATGAGG
      121 GCACCCAGAC CGCCAAACTG AAAGTCACAA AGGGTGGCCC GCTGCCGTTT TCGTGGGATA
      181 TTTTATCCCC TCAATTCATG TACGGCAGCC GGGCGTTTAT TAAACACCCG GCGGATATCC
      241 CGGATTACTA TAAGCAATCT TTTCCAGAAG GCTTTAAATG GGAGCGCGTG ATGAATTTTG
      301 AAGACGGAGG TGCTGTTACC GTGACCCAGG ACACGAGCTT AGAAGACGGT ACCTTGATCT
      361 ATAAGGTAAA GCTGCGTGGT ACCAATTTCC CGCCGGATGG GCCAGTTATG CAGAAAAAGA
      421 CTATGGGCTG GGAAGCATCG ACGGAGCGTC TTTACCCCGA AGACGGCGTC CTGAAAGGCG
      481 ATATTAAAAT GGCCCTGCGA CTGAAAGACG GCGGTCGCTA CCTTGCAGAT TTCAAAACAA
      541 CGTATAAAGC GAAAAAACCT GTGCAGATGC CCGGGGCGTA CAACGTTGAT CGCAAACTAG
      601 ATATCACTTC ACACAACGAA GATTACACGG TAGTCGAACA GTATGAACGT AGCGAGGGGC
      661 GCCATAGCAC CGGAGGCATG GATGAACTCT ATAAATAAGC TTCGCTCGTG CTCGCCGCGA
      721 CCTTCCTCTT CATGCACCTC TTCGGCATCG GGCTGCACAA CGCTACAGAG GAGCTTTTCC
      781 GCTGCATAAC CCTGCTTCGG GGTCATTATA GCGATTTTTT CGGTATATCC ATCCTTTTTC
      841 GCACGATATA CAGGATTTTG CCAAAGGGTT CGTGTAGACT TTCCTTGGTG TATCCAACGG
      901 CGTCAGCCGG GCAGGATAGG TGAAGTAGGC CCACCCGCGA GCGGGTGTTC CTTCTTCACT
      961 GTCCCTTATT CGCACCTGGC GGTGCTCAAC GGGAATCCTG CTCTGCGAGG CTGGCCGTAC
     1021 GCTAGGTATA CTTGAGACCA CCCCAGGATA CATAGATTAC CACAACTCCG AGCCCTTCCA
     1081 CCTAGCGTGC TAACCACGCA CGCTATTGTT GTATAGGCTA GGTGGAGGCT CAGTGATGAT
     1141 AAGTCTGCGA TGGTGGATGC ATGTGTCATG GTCATAGCTG TTTCCTGTGT GAAATTGTTA
     1201 TCCGCTCAGA GGGCACAATC CTATTCCGCG CTATCCGACA ATCTCCAAGA CATTAGGTGG
     1261 AGTTCAGTTC GGCGTATGGC ATATGTCGCT GGAAAGAACA TGTGAGCAAA AGGCCAGCAA
     1321 AAGGCCAGGA ACCGTAAAAA GGCCGCGTTG CTGGCGTTac agctgggcgc gccccatgtc
     1381 agccgttaag tgttcctgtg tcactcaaaa ttgctttgag aggctctaag ggcttctcag
     1441 tgcgttacat ccctggcttg ttgtccacaa ccgttaaacc ttaaaggctt taaaagcctt
     1501 atatattctt ttttttctta taaaacttaa aaccttagag gctatttaag ttgctgattt
     1561 atattaattt tattgttcaa acatgagagc ttagtacgtg aaacatgaga gcttagtacg
     1621 ttagccatga gagcttagta cgttagccat gagggtttag ttcgttaaac atgagagctt
     1681 agtacgttaa acatgagagc ttagtacgtg aaacatgaga gcttagtacg tactatcaac
     1741 aggttgaact gctgatcttc agatcggcgc gccggccggc cGAAGATCCT TTGATCTTTT
     1801 CTACGGGGTC TGACGCTCTA TTCAACAAAG CCGCCGTCCC GTCAAGTCAG CGTAAATGGG
     1861 TAGGGGGCTT CAAATCGTCC CCCCATACGA TATAAGTTGT TACTAGTGCT TGGATTCTCA
     1921 CCAATAAAAA ACGCCCGGCG GCAACCGAGC GTTCTGAACA AATCCAGATG GAGTTCTGAG
     1981 GTCATTACTG GATCTATCAA CAGGAGTCCA AGCGAGCTCG ATATCAAATT ACGCCCCGCC
     2041 CTGCCACTCA TCGCAGTACT GTTGTAATTC ATTAAGCATT CTGCCGACAT GGAAGCCATC
     2101 ACAAACGGCA TGATGAACCT GAATCGCCAG CGGCATCAGC ACCTTGTCGC CTTGCGTATA
     2161 ATATTTGCCC ATGGTGAAAA CGGGGGCGAA GAAGTTGTCC ATATTGGCCA CGTTTAAATC
     2221 AAAACTGGTG AAACTCACCC AGGGATTGGC TGAGACGAAA AACATATTCT CAATAAACCC
     2281 TTTAGGGAAA TAGGCCAGGT TTTCACCGTA ACACGCCACA TCTTGCGAAT ATATGTGTAG
     2341 AAACTGCCGG AAATCGTCGT GGTATTCACT CCAGAGCGAT GAAAACGTTT CAGTTTGCTC
     2401 ATGGAAAACG GTGTAACAAG GGTGAACACT ATCCCATATC ACCAGCTCAC CGTCTTTCAT
     2461 TGCCATACGA AATTCCGGAT GAGCATTCAT CAGGCGGGCA AGAATGTGAA TAAAGGCCGG
     2521 ATAAAACTTG TGCTTATTTT TCTTTACGGT CTTTAAAAAG GCCGTAATAT CCAGCTGAAC
     2581 GGTCTGGTTA TAGGTACATT GAGCAACTGA CTGAAATGCC TCAAAATGTT CTTTACGATG
     2641 CCATTGGGAT ATATCAACGG TGGTATATCC AGTGATTTTT TTCTCCATTT TAGCTTCCTT
     2701 AGCTCCTGAA AATCTCGATA ACTCAAAAAA TACGCCCGGT AGTGATCTTA TTTCATTATG
     2761 GTGAAAGTTG GAACCTCTTA CGTGCCGATC AACGTCTCAT TGATACCTGA AACAAAACCC
     2821 ATCGTACGGC CAAGGAAGTC TCCAATAACT GTGATCCACC ACAAGCGCCA GGGTTTTCCC
     2881 AGTCACGACG TTGTAAAACG ACGGCCAGTC ATGCATAATC CGCACGCATC TGGAATAAGG
     2941 AAGTGCCATT CCGCCTGACC TTAGCGTGCG AACAGCACGC TATTGTTGTA TCATTACTCG
     3001 CATCCATTCT CAGGCTGTCT CGTCTCGTCT CCGAGGTCTC AGGAGAATGA GTCAGGGTCA
     3061 CGCGTAGGAC GCGTCGAGTA GGGTTTCTTG TCGACTCCAT GTCAGTTCCG CAGCCACACG
     3121 CCGTGTGAAG CTGGGGAGGT TCATTTGATA TGCCTCCTAA ATTTTTATCT AAAGTGAATT
     3181 TAGGAGGCTT ACTTGTCTGC TTTCTTCATT AGAATCAATC CTTTTTTAAA AGTCAATCCC
     3241 GTTTGTTGAA CTACTCTTTA ATAAAATAAT TTTTCCGTTC CCAATTCCAC ATTGCAATAA
     3301 TAGAAAATCC ATCTTCATCG GCTTTTTCGT CATCATCTGT ATGAATCAAA TCGCCTTCTT
     3361 CTGTGTCATC AAGGTTTAAT TTTTTATGTA TTTCTTTTAA CAAACCACCA TAGGAGATTA
     3421 ACCTTTTACG GTGTAAACCT TCCTCCAAAT CAGACAAACG TTTCAAATTC TTTTCTTCAT
     3481 CATCGGTCAT AAAATCCGTA TCCTTTACAG GATATTTTGC AGTTTCGTCA ATTGCCGATT
     3541 GTATATCCGA TTTATATTTA TTTTTCGGTC GAATCATTTG AACTTTTACA TTTGGATCAT
     3601 AGTCTAATTT CATTGCCTTT TTCCAAAATT GAATCCATTG TTTTTGATTC ACGTAGTTTT
     3661 CTGTATTCTT AAAATAAGTT GGTTCCACAC ATACCAATAC ATGCATGTGC TGATTATAAG
     3721 AATTATCTTT ATTATTTATT GTCACTTCCG TTGCACGCAT AAAACCAACA AGATTTTTAT
     3781 TAATTTTTTT ATATTGCATC ATTCGGCGAA ATCCTTGAGC CATATCTGAC AAACTCTTAT
     3841 TTAATTCTTC GCCATCATAA ACATTTTTAA CTGTTAATGT GAGAAACAAC CAACGAACTG
     3901 TTGGCTTTTG TTTAATAACT TCAGCAACAA CCTTTTGTGA CTGAATGCCA TGTTTCATTG
     3961 CTCTCCTCCA GTTGCACATT GGACAAAGCC TGGATTTACA AAACCACACT CGATACAACT
     4021 TTCTTTCGCC TGTTTCACGA TTTTGTTTAT ACTCTAATAT TTCAGCACAA TCTTTTACTC
     4081 TTTCAGCCTT TTTAAATTCA AGAATATGCA GAAGTTCAAA GTAATCAACA TTAGCGATTT
     4141 TCTTTTCTCT CCATGGCCTC ACTTTTCCAC TTTTTGTCTT GTCCACTAAA ACCCTTGATT
     4201 TTTCATCTGA ATAAATGCTA CTATTAGGAC ACATAATATT AAAAGAAACC CCCATCTATT
     4261 TAGTTATTTG TTTGGTCACT TATAACTTTA ACAGATGGGG TTTTTCTGTG CAACCAATTT
     4321 TAAGGGTTTT CAATACTTTA AAACACATAC ATACCAACAC TTCAACGCAC CTTTCAGCAA
     4381 CTAAAATAAA AATGACGTTA TTTCTATATG TATCAAGAAT AGAAAGAACT CGTTTTTCGC
     4441 TACGCTCAAA ACGCAAAAAA AGCACTCATT CGAGTGCTTT TTCTTATCGC TCCAAATCAT
     4501 GCGATTTTTT CCTCTTTGCT TTTCTTTGCT CACGAAGTTC TCGATCACGC TGCAAAACAT
     4561 CTTGAAGCGA AAAAGTATTC TTCTTTTCTT CCGATCGCTC ATGCTGACGC ACGAAAAGCC
     4621 CTCTAGGCGC ATAGGAACAA CTCCTAAATG CATGTGAGGG GTTTTCTCGT CCATGTGAAC
     4681 AGTCGCATAC GCAATATTTT GTTTCCCATA CTGCATTAAT GAATCGGCCA ACGCGCGGGG
     4741 AGAGGCGGTT TGCGTATTGG GCGCTCTTGC GCTTCCTCGC TCACTGACTC GCTGCGCTCG
     4801 GTCGTTCGGC TGCGGCGAGC GGTATCAGCT CACTCAAAGG CGGTAATACG GTTATCCACA
     4861 GAATCAGGGG CGCTAGCAAG GAGGATCCTT TAACTCTGGC AACCCTCAAA ATTGAATGAG
     4921 ACATGCTACA CCTCCGGATA ATAAATATAT ATAAACGTAT ATAGATTTCA TAAAGTCTAA
     4981 CACACTAGAC TTATTTACTT CGTAATTAAG TCGTTAAACC GTGTGCTCTA CGACCAAAAC
     5041 TATAAAACCT TTAAGAACTT TCTTTTTTTA CAAGAAAAAA GAAATTAGAT AAATCTCTCA
     5101 TATCTTTTAT TCAATAATCG CATCCGATTG CAGTATAAAT TTAACGATCA CTCATCATGT
     5161 TCATATTTAT CAGAGGTCGT GCTATAATTA TACTAATTTT ATAAGGAGGA AAAAATATGG
     5221 GCATTTTTAG TATTTTTGTA ATCAGCACAG TTCATTATCA ACCAAACAAA AAATAAGTGG
     5281 TTATAATGAA TCGTTAATAA GCAAAATTCA TATAACCAAA TTAAAGAGGG TTATAAATGA
     5341 ACGAGAAAAA TATAAAACAC AGTCAAAACT TTATTACTTC AAAACATAAT ATAGATAAAA
     5401 TAATGACAAA TATAAGATTA AATGAACATG ATAATATCTT TGAAATCGGC TCAGGAAAAG
     5461 GCCATTTTAC CCTTGAATTA GTAAAGAGGT GTAATTTCGT AACTGCCATT GAAATAGACC
     5521 ATAAATTATG CAAAACTACA GAAAATAAAC TTGTTGATCA CGATAATTTC CAAGTTTTAA
     5581 ACAAGGATAT ATTGCAGTTT AAATTTCCTA AAAACCAATC CTATAAAATA TATGGTAATA
     5641 TACCTTATAA CATAAGTACG GATATAATAC GCAAAATTGT TTTTGATAGT ATAGCTAATG
     5701 AGATTTATTT AATCGTGGAA TACGGGTTTG CTAAAAGATT ATTAAATACA AAACGCTCAT
     5761 TGGCATTACT TTTAATGGCA GAAGTTGATA TTTCTATATT AAGTATGGTT CCAAGAGAAT
     5821 ATTTTCATCC TAAACCTAAA GTGAATAGCT CACTTATCAG ATTAAGTAGA AAAAAATCAA
     5881 GAATATCACA CAAAGATAAA CAAAAGTATA ATTATTTCGT TATGAAATGG GTTAACAAAG
     5941 AATACAAGAA AATATTTACA AAAAATCAAT TTAACAATTC CTTAAAACAT GCAGGAATTG
     6001 ACGATTTAAA CAATATTAGC TTTGAACAAT TCTTATCTCT TTTCAATAGC TATAAATTAT
     6061 TTAATAAGTA AGCTTGTTAA GGGATGCATA AACTGCATCC CTTAACTTGT TTTTCGTGTG
     6121 CCTATTTTTT GTGAATCGAT TATGTCTTTT GCGCAGTCGG CCGCTATACC CTCGTCTCAA
     6181 CCAAAGCAAT CAACCCATCA ACCACCTGGT CGTTGGGATT GTCCTGACCG AAGCGGGACA
     6241 GGTCCACGAG CAGGCAATGC TTGTTGGGCA TGGTGAGGTG GATGTCTTTC ACTTCCGGCA
     6301 CGCAGCCGAG GACTTTTTGC GCCATATCGT AAAGTGTGTG CTGAACGGAT TCGCTTTCGT
     6361 GTTCAGCGAA AGAGGCGAGA AGGAGATTCC ttaagaccca ctttcacatt taagttgttt
     6421 ttctaatccg catatgatca attcaaggcc gaataagaag gctggctctg caccttggtg
     6481 atcaaataat tcgatagctt gtcgtaataa tggcggcata ctatcagtag taggtgtttc
     6541 cctttcttct ttagcgactt gatgctcttg atcttccaat acgcaaccta aagtaaaatg
     6601 ccccacagcg ctgagtgcat ataatgcatt ctctagtgaa aaaccttgtt ggcataaaaa
     6661 ggctaattga ttttcgagag tttcatactg tttttctgta ggccgtgtac ctaaatgtac
     6721 ttttgctcca tcgcgatgac ttagtaaagc acatctaaaa cttttagcgt tattacgtaa
     6781 aaaatcttgc cagctttccc cttctaaagg gcaaaagtga gtatggtgcc tatctaacat
     6841 ctcaatggct aaggcgtcga gcaaagcccg cttatttttt acatgccaat acaatgtagg
     6901 ctgctctaca cctagcttct gggcgagttt acgggttgtt aaaccttcga ttccgacctc
     6961 attaagcagc tctaatgcgc tgttaatcac tttactttta tctaatctag acatcatATA
     7021 TAGCACTCCT TTAAACTAAT TAATATTACT TTAGCACGTT CTGAAACATT TTGGGTTATT
     7081 TACCGTATAC TTGATTGTAA AACAAAAGGG AGGAAATaat atattgaaag atcatgatcc
     7141 ctatcagtga tagagaagtt gtcaaaattg catatacgtg taaaatagat ttacaaaaga
     7201 ttcggaggtt ttttaacATG ggttctcacc accaccacca tcacACAGGT GGGACGGCTA
//
