# Supplementary material for: A genetic platform for a biocementation bacterium
Source: bioRxiv preprint, doi:10.64898/2025.12.05.692644, version 1 (2025-12-06)
Supplement: Plasmid Sequences [file 692644_file03.zip › Sporosarcina Plasmid Vectors/Promoter library variant plasmids/pGLU_511_96.gb]

LOCUS       pGLU_511_96             7233 bp ds-DNA     circular     02-DEC-2025
DEFINITION  .
FEATURES             Location/Qualifiers
     prokaryote t... 703..760
                     /label="TAmarelleT7"
                     /ApEinfo_revcolor="#f58a5e"
                     /ApEinfo_fwdcolor="#f58a5e"
     miscellaneous   774..1019
                     /label="oriT"
                     /ApEinfo_revcolor="#84b0dc"
                     /ApEinfo_fwdcolor="#84b0dc"
     miscellaneous   1043..1082
                     /label="UNSX"
                     /ApEinfo_revcolor="#9eafd2"
                     /ApEinfo_fwdcolor="#9eafd2"
     prokaryote p... 1083..1114
                     /label="L2U8H11"
                     /ApEinfo_revcolor="#75c6a9"
                     /ApEinfo_fwdcolor="#75c6a9"
     primer_bind     complement(1167..1187)
                     /label="M13-rev"
                     /ApEinfo_revcolor="#85dae9"
                     /ApEinfo_fwdcolor="#85dae9"
     primer_bind     complement(1171..1187)
                     /label="M13 rev"
                     /ApEinfo_revcolor="#c7b0e3"
                     /ApEinfo_fwdcolor="#c7b0e3"
     ori             1377..1765
                     /label="R6K ORI"
                     /ApEinfo_revcolor="#85dae9"
                     /ApEinfo_fwdcolor="#85dae9"
     terminator      1914..2008
                     /label="lambda t0 terminator"
                     /ApEinfo_revcolor="#faac61"
                     /ApEinfo_fwdcolor="#faac61"
     CDS             complement(2029..2688)
                     /label="cat"
                     /ApEinfo_revcolor="#ffef86"
                     /ApEinfo_fwdcolor="#ffef86"
     promoter        complement(2689..2791)
                     /label="Pcat"
                     /ApEinfo_revcolor="#9eafd2"
                     /ApEinfo_fwdcolor="#9eafd2"
     primer_bind     2892..2909
                     /label="M13-fwd"
                     /ApEinfo_revcolor="#85dae9"
                     /ApEinfo_fwdcolor="#85dae9"
     primer_bind     2893..2909
                     /label="M13 fwd"
                     /ApEinfo_revcolor="#d59687"
                     /ApEinfo_fwdcolor="#d59687"
     prokaryote t... 2962..2991
                     /label="L2U5H11"
                     /ApEinfo_revcolor="#f8d3a9"
                     /ApEinfo_fwdcolor="#f8d3a9"
     spacer          2992..3031
                     /label="UNS_1"
                     /ApEinfo_revcolor="#c6c9d1"
                     /ApEinfo_fwdcolor="#c6c9d1"
     miscellaneous   2992..3031
                     /label="UNS1"
                     /ApEinfo_revcolor="#9eafd2"
                     /ApEinfo_fwdcolor="#9eafd2"
     Primer site     3055..3084
                     /label="F-skpp-asm-15-mer-2x"
                     /ApEinfo_revcolor="#f58a5e"
                     /ApEinfo_fwdcolor="#f58a5e"
     misc_feature    3055..3084
                     /label="F primer binding"
                     /ApEinfo_revcolor="#d6b295"
                     /ApEinfo_fwdcolor="#d6b295"
     ORI barcode     3055..3134
                     /label="ORI_BC_30"
                     /ApEinfo_revcolor="#faac61"
                     /ApEinfo_fwdcolor="#faac61"
     Barcode         3085..3104
                     /label="BC.0030"
                     /ApEinfo_revcolor="#c6c9d1"
                     /ApEinfo_fwdcolor="#c6c9d1"
     Primer site     3105..3134
                     /label="R-skpp-asm-15-mer-2x"
                     /ApEinfo_revcolor="#f58a5e"
                     /ApEinfo_fwdcolor="#f58a5e"
     misc_feature    complement(3105..3134)
                     /label="R primer binding"
                     /ApEinfo_revcolor="#d6b295"
                     /ApEinfo_fwdcolor="#d6b295"
     ORI             3139..4870
                     /label="pTHT15 ORI"
                     /ApEinfo_revcolor="#f58a5e"
                     /ApEinfo_fwdcolor="#f58a5e"
     prokaryote p... 4884..5335
                     /label="PermC"
                     /ApEinfo_revcolor="#faac61"
                     /ApEinfo_fwdcolor="#faac61"
     RBS             5204..5214
                     /label="bsRBS"
                     /ApEinfo_revcolor="#b7e6d7"
                     /ApEinfo_fwdcolor="#b7e6d7"
     CDS             5337..6071
                     /label="ermC"
                     /ApEinfo_revcolor="#ffef86"
                     /ApEinfo_fwdcolor="#ffef86"
     prokaryote t... 6076..6161
                     /label="TermC"
                     /ApEinfo_revcolor="#f8d3a9"
                     /ApEinfo_fwdcolor="#f8d3a9"
     misc_feature    6170..6209
                     /label="UNS_8"
                     /ApEinfo_revcolor="#c6c9d1"
                     /ApEinfo_fwdcolor="#c6c9d1"
     prokaryote t... complement(6210..6390)
                     /label="TAmarelleT9"
                     /ApEinfo_revcolor="#f58a5e"
                     /ApEinfo_fwdcolor="#f58a5e"
     misc_feature    complement(6394..7017)
                     /label="tetR"
                     /ApEinfo_revcolor="#f58a5e"
                     /ApEinfo_fwdcolor="#f58a5e"
     Promoter        7018..7190
                     /label="p02768"
                     /ApEinfo_revcolor="#b1ff67"
                     /ApEinfo_fwdcolor="#b1ff67"
     prokaryote p... 7018..7190
                     /label="P8"
                     /ApEinfo_revcolor="#f58a5e"
                     /ApEinfo_fwdcolor="#f58a5e"
     NGS barcode     7218..7232
                     /label="Barcode 96"
                     /ApEinfo_revcolor="#faac61"
                     /ApEinfo_fwdcolor="#faac61"
     CDS             7233..698
                     /label="mScarlet-I"
                     /ApEinfo_revcolor="#ffef86"
                     /ApEinfo_fwdcolor="#ffef86"
ORIGIN
        1 TGGTGAGTAA GGGTGAAGCC GTGATTAAAG AGTTCATGCG CTTCAAAGTG CATATGGAGG
       61 GCTCAATGAA CGGCCATGAA TTTGAAATTG AAGGTGAAGG AGAAGGCCGT CCGTATGAGG
      121 GCACCCAGAC CGCCAAACTG AAAGTCACAA AGGGTGGCCC GCTGCCGTTT TCGTGGGATA
      181 TTTTATCCCC TCAATTCATG TACGGCAGCC GGGCGTTTAT TAAACACCCG GCGGATATCC
      241 CGGATTACTA TAAGCAATCT TTTCCAGAAG GCTTTAAATG GGAGCGCGTG ATGAATTTTG
      301 AAGACGGAGG TGCTGTTACC GTGACCCAGG ACACGAGCTT AGAAGACGGT ACCTTGATCT
      361 ATAAGGTAAA GCTGCGTGGT ACCAATTTCC CGCCGGATGG GCCAGTTATG CAGAAAAAGA
      421 CTATGGGCTG GGAAGCATCG ACGGAGCGTC TTTACCCCGA AGACGGCGTC CTGAAAGGCG
      481 ATATTAAAAT GGCCCTGCGA CTGAAAGACG GCGGTCGCTA CCTTGCAGAT TTCAAAACAA
      541 CGTATAAAGC GAAAAAACCT GTGCAGATGC CCGGGGCGTA CAACGTTGAT CGCAAACTAG
      601 ATATCACTTC ACACAACGAA GATTACACGG TAGTCGAACA GTATGAACGT AGCGAGGGGC
      661 GCCATAGCAC CGGAGGCATG GATGAACTCT ATAAATAAGC TTCGCTCGTG CTCGCCGCGA
      721 CCTTCCTCTT CATGCACCTC TTCGGCATCG GGCTGCACAA CGCTACAGAG GAGCTTTTCC
      781 GCTGCATAAC CCTGCTTCGG GGTCATTATA GCGATTTTTT CGGTATATCC ATCCTTTTTC
      841 GCACGATATA CAGGATTTTG CCAAAGGGTT CGTGTAGACT TTCCTTGGTG TATCCAACGG
      901 CGTCAGCCGG GCAGGATAGG TGAAGTAGGC CCACCCGCGA GCGGGTGTTC CTTCTTCACT
      961 GTCCCTTATT CGCACCTGGC GGTGCTCAAC GGGAATCCTG CTCTGCGAGG CTGGCCGTAC
     1021 GCTAGGTATA CTTGAGACCA CCCCAGGATA CATAGATTAC CACAACTCCG AGCCCTTCCA
     1081 CCTAGCGTGC TAACCACGCA CGCTATTGTT GTATAGGCTA GGTGGAGGCT CAGTGATGAT
     1141 AAGTCTGCGA TGGTGGATGC ATGTGTCATG GTCATAGCTG TTTCCTGTGT GAAATTGTTA
     1201 TCCGCTCAGA GGGCACAATC CTATTCCGCG CTATCCGACA ATCTCCAAGA CATTAGGTGG
     1261 AGTTCAGTTC GGCGTATGGC ATATGTCGCT GGAAAGAACA TGTGAGCAAA AGGCCAGCAA
     1321 AAGGCCAGGA ACCGTAAAAA GGCCGCGTTG CTGGCGTTac agctgggcgc gccccatgtc
     1381 agccgttaag tgttcctgtg tcactcaaaa ttgctttgag aggctctaag ggcttctcag
     1441 tgcgttacat ccctggcttg ttgtccacaa ccgttaaacc ttaaaggctt taaaagcctt
     1501 atatattctt ttttttctta taaaacttaa aaccttagag gctatttaag ttgctgattt
     1561 atattaattt tattgttcaa acatgagagc ttagtacgtg aaacatgaga gcttagtacg
     1621 ttagccatga gagcttagta cgttagccat gagggtttag ttcgttaaac atgagagctt
     1681 agtacgttaa acatgagagc ttagtacgtg aaacatgaga gcttagtacg tactatcaac
     1741 aggttgaact gctgatcttc agatcggcgc gccggccggc cGAAGATCCT TTGATCTTTT
     1801 CTACGGGGTC TGACGCTCTA TTCAACAAAG CCGCCGTCCC GTCAAGTCAG CGTAAATGGG
     1861 TAGGGGGCTT CAAATCGTCC CCCCATACGA TATAAGTTGT TACTAGTGCT TGGATTCTCA
     1921 CCAATAAAAA ACGCCCGGCG GCAACCGAGC GTTCTGAACA AATCCAGATG GAGTTCTGAG
     1981 GTCATTACTG GATCTATCAA CAGGAGTCCA AGCGAGCTCG ATATCAAATT ACGCCCCGCC
     2041 CTGCCACTCA TCGCAGTACT GTTGTAATTC ATTAAGCATT CTGCCGACAT GGAAGCCATC
     2101 ACAAACGGCA TGATGAACCT GAATCGCCAG CGGCATCAGC ACCTTGTCGC CTTGCGTATA
     2161 ATATTTGCCC ATGGTGAAAA CGGGGGCGAA GAAGTTGTCC ATATTGGCCA CGTTTAAATC
     2221 AAAACTGGTG AAACTCACCC AGGGATTGGC TGAGACGAAA AACATATTCT CAATAAACCC
     2281 TTTAGGGAAA TAGGCCAGGT TTTCACCGTA ACACGCCACA TCTTGCGAAT ATATGTGTAG
     2341 AAACTGCCGG AAATCGTCGT GGTATTCACT CCAGAGCGAT GAAAACGTTT CAGTTTGCTC
     2401 ATGGAAAACG GTGTAACAAG GGTGAACACT ATCCCATATC ACCAGCTCAC CGTCTTTCAT
     2461 TGCCATACGA AATTCCGGAT GAGCATTCAT CAGGCGGGCA AGAATGTGAA TAAAGGCCGG
     2521 ATAAAACTTG TGCTTATTTT TCTTTACGGT CTTTAAAAAG GCCGTAATAT CCAGCTGAAC
     2581 GGTCTGGTTA TAGGTACATT GAGCAACTGA CTGAAATGCC TCAAAATGTT CTTTACGATG
     2641 CCATTGGGAT ATATCAACGG TGGTATATCC AGTGATTTTT TTCTCCATTT TAGCTTCCTT
     2701 AGCTCCTGAA AATCTCGATA ACTCAAAAAA TACGCCCGGT AGTGATCTTA TTTCATTATG
     2761 GTGAAAGTTG GAACCTCTTA CGTGCCGATC AACGTCTCAT TGATACCTGA AACAAAACCC
     2821 ATCGTACGGC CAAGGAAGTC TCCAATAACT GTGATCCACC ACAAGCGCCA GGGTTTTCCC
     2881 AGTCACGACG TTGTAAAACG ACGGCCAGTC ATGCATAATC CGCACGCATC TGGAATAAGG
     2941 AAGTGCCATT CCGCCTGACC TTAGCGTGCG AACAGCACGC TATTGTTGTA TCATTACTCG
     3001 CATCCATTCT CAGGCTGTCT CGTCTCGTCT CCGAGGTCTC AGGAGAATGA GTCAGGGTCA
     3061 CGCGTAGGAC GCGTCGAGTA GGGTTTCTTG TCGACTCCAT GTCAGTTCCG CAGCCACACG
     3121 CCGTGTGAAG CTGGGGAGGT TCATTTGATA TGCCTCCTAA ATTTTTATCT AAAGTGAATT
     3181 TAGGAGGCTT ACTTGTCTGC TTTCTTCATT AGAATCAATC CTTTTTTAAA AGTCAATCCC
     3241 GTTTGTTGAA CTACTCTTTA ATAAAATAAT TTTTCCGTTC CCAATTCCAC ATTGCAATAA
     3301 TAGAAAATCC ATCTTCATCG GCTTTTTCGT CATCATCTGT ATGAATCAAA TCGCCTTCTT
     3361 CTGTGTCATC AAGGTTTAAT TTTTTATGTA TTTCTTTTAA CAAACCACCA TAGGAGATTA
     3421 ACCTTTTACG GTGTAAACCT TCCTCCAAAT CAGACAAACG TTTCAAATTC TTTTCTTCAT
     3481 CATCGGTCAT AAAATCCGTA TCCTTTACAG GATATTTTGC AGTTTCGTCA ATTGCCGATT
     3541 GTATATCCGA TTTATATTTA TTTTTCGGTC GAATCATTTG AACTTTTACA TTTGGATCAT
     3601 AGTCTAATTT CATTGCCTTT TTCCAAAATT GAATCCATTG TTTTTGATTC ACGTAGTTTT
     3661 CTGTATTCTT AAAATAAGTT GGTTCCACAC ATACCAATAC ATGCATGTGC TGATTATAAG
     3721 AATTATCTTT ATTATTTATT GTCACTTCCG TTGCACGCAT AAAACCAACA AGATTTTTAT
     3781 TAATTTTTTT ATATTGCATC ATTCGGCGAA ATCCTTGAGC CATATCTGAC AAACTCTTAT
     3841 TTAATTCTTC GCCATCATAA ACATTTTTAA CTGTTAATGT GAGAAACAAC CAACGAACTG
     3901 TTGGCTTTTG TTTAATAACT TCAGCAACAA CCTTTTGTGA CTGAATGCCA TGTTTCATTG
     3961 CTCTCCTCCA GTTGCACATT GGACAAAGCC TGGATTTACA AAACCACACT CGATACAACT
     4021 TTCTTTCGCC TGTTTCACGA TTTTGTTTAT ACTCTAATAT TTCAGCACAA TCTTTTACTC
     4081 TTTCAGCCTT TTTAAATTCA AGAATATGCA GAAGTTCAAA GTAATCAACA TTAGCGATTT
     4141 TCTTTTCTCT CCATGGCCTC ACTTTTCCAC TTTTTGTCTT GTCCACTAAA ACCCTTGATT
     4201 TTTCATCTGA ATAAATGCTA CTATTAGGAC ACATAATATT AAAAGAAACC CCCATCTATT
     4261 TAGTTATTTG TTTGGTCACT TATAACTTTA ACAGATGGGG TTTTTCTGTG CAACCAATTT
     4321 TAAGGGTTTT CAATACTTTA AAACACATAC ATACCAACAC TTCAACGCAC CTTTCAGCAA
     4381 CTAAAATAAA AATGACGTTA TTTCTATATG TATCAAGAAT AGAAAGAACT CGTTTTTCGC
     4441 TACGCTCAAA ACGCAAAAAA AGCACTCATT CGAGTGCTTT TTCTTATCGC TCCAAATCAT
     4501 GCGATTTTTT CCTCTTTGCT TTTCTTTGCT CACGAAGTTC TCGATCACGC TGCAAAACAT
     4561 CTTGAAGCGA AAAAGTATTC TTCTTTTCTT CCGATCGCTC ATGCTGACGC ACGAAAAGCC
     4621 CTCTAGGCGC ATAGGAACAA CTCCTAAATG CATGTGAGGG GTTTTCTCGT CCATGTGAAC
     4681 AGTCGCATAC GCAATATTTT GTTTCCCATA CTGCATTAAT GAATCGGCCA ACGCGCGGGG
     4741 AGAGGCGGTT TGCGTATTGG GCGCTCTTGC GCTTCCTCGC TCACTGACTC GCTGCGCTCG
     4801 GTCGTTCGGC TGCGGCGAGC GGTATCAGCT CACTCAAAGG CGGTAATACG GTTATCCACA
     4861 GAATCAGGGG CGCTAGCAAG GAGGATCCTT TAACTCTGGC AACCCTCAAA ATTGAATGAG
     4921 ACATGCTACA CCTCCGGATA ATAAATATAT ATAAACGTAT ATAGATTTCA TAAAGTCTAA
     4981 CACACTAGAC TTATTTACTT CGTAATTAAG TCGTTAAACC GTGTGCTCTA CGACCAAAAC
     5041 TATAAAACCT TTAAGAACTT TCTTTTTTTA CAAGAAAAAA GAAATTAGAT AAATCTCTCA
     5101 TATCTTTTAT TCAATAATCG CATCCGATTG CAGTATAAAT TTAACGATCA CTCATCATGT
     5161 TCATATTTAT CAGAGGTCGT GCTATAATTA TACTAATTTT ATAAGGAGGA AAAAATATGG
     5221 GCATTTTTAG TATTTTTGTA ATCAGCACAG TTCATTATCA ACCAAACAAA AAATAAGTGG
     5281 TTATAATGAA TCGTTAATAA GCAAAATTCA TATAACCAAA TTAAAGAGGG TTATAAATGA
     5341 ACGAGAAAAA TATAAAACAC AGTCAAAACT TTATTACTTC AAAACATAAT ATAGATAAAA
     5401 TAATGACAAA TATAAGATTA AATGAACATG ATAATATCTT TGAAATCGGC TCAGGAAAAG
     5461 GCCATTTTAC CCTTGAATTA GTAAAGAGGT GTAATTTCGT AACTGCCATT GAAATAGACC
     5521 ATAAATTATG CAAAACTACA GAAAATAAAC TTGTTGATCA CGATAATTTC CAAGTTTTAA
     5581 ACAAGGATAT ATTGCAGTTT AAATTTCCTA AAAACCAATC CTATAAAATA TATGGTAATA
     5641 TACCTTATAA CATAAGTACG GATATAATAC GCAAAATTGT TTTTGATAGT ATAGCTAATG
     5701 AGATTTATTT AATCGTGGAA TACGGGTTTG CTAAAAGATT ATTAAATACA AAACGCTCAT
     5761 TGGCATTACT TTTAATGGCA GAAGTTGATA TTTCTATATT AAGTATGGTT CCAAGAGAAT
     5821 ATTTTCATCC TAAACCTAAA GTGAATAGCT CACTTATCAG ATTAAGTAGA AAAAAATCAA
     5881 GAATATCACA CAAAGATAAA CAAAAGTATA ATTATTTCGT TATGAAATGG GTTAACAAAG
     5941 AATACAAGAA AATATTTACA AAAAATCAAT TTAACAATTC CTTAAAACAT GCAGGAATTG
     6001 ACGATTTAAA CAATATTAGC TTTGAACAAT TCTTATCTCT TTTCAATAGC TATAAATTAT
     6061 TTAATAAGTA AGCTTGTTAA GGGATGCATA AACTGCATCC CTTAACTTGT TTTTCGTGTG
     6121 CCTATTTTTT GTGAATCGAT TATGTCTTTT GCGCAGTCGG CCGCTATACC CTCGTCTCAA
     6181 CCAAAGCAAT CAACCCATCA ACCACCTGGT CGTTGGGATT GTCCTGACCG AAGCGGGACA
     6241 GGTCCACGAG CAGGCAATGC TTGTTGGGCA TGGTGAGGTG GATGTCTTTC ACTTCCGGCA
     6301 CGCAGCCGAG GACTTTTTGC GCCATATCGT AAAGTGTGTG CTGAACGGAT TCGCTTTCGT
     6361 GTTCAGCGAA AGAGGCGAGA AGGAGATTCC ttaagaccca ctttcacatt taagttgttt
     6421 ttctaatccg catatgatca attcaaggcc gaataagaag gctggctctg caccttggtg
     6481 atcaaataat tcgatagctt gtcgtaataa tggcggcata ctatcagtag taggtgtttc
     6541 cctttcttct ttagcgactt gatgctcttg atcttccaat acgcaaccta aagtaaaatg
     6601 ccccacagcg ctgagtgcat ataatgcatt ctctagtgaa aaaccttgtt ggcataaaaa
     6661 ggctaattga ttttcgagag tttcatactg tttttctgta ggccgtgtac ctaaatgtac
     6721 ttttgctcca tcgcgatgac ttagtaaagc acatctaaaa cttttagcgt tattacgtaa
     6781 aaaatcttgc cagctttccc cttctaaagg gcaaaagtga gtatggtgcc tatctaacat
     6841 ctcaatggct aaggcgtcga gcaaagcccg cttatttttt acatgccaat acaatgtagg
     6901 ctgctctaca cctagcttct gggcgagttt acgggttgtt aaaccttcga ttccgacctc
     6961 attaagcagc tctaatgcgc tgttaatcac tttactttta tctaatctag acatcatTGA
     7021 TAACTTGTGA GTAACATAGA ATAACTTATG CATATCTGCA AACAGGTTAT GCACATGTTG
     7081 AAAACCTTGT GTCAGTGTGG TAAAGTCACT TATCCACAAA TCCACAGGCC CTATTACTAT
     7141 TATTACTATC TTTTAATTAA TTAATATAAA TATATAAGCG AGGGTATGAA ATGggttctc
     7201 accaccacca ccatcacACT GGAACGGCGT CAA
//
