# Supplementary material for: A genetic platform for a biocementation bacterium
Source: bioRxiv preprint, doi:10.64898/2025.12.05.692644, version 1 (2025-12-06)
Supplement: Plasmid Sequences [file 692644_file03.zip › Sporosarcina Plasmid Vectors/Promoter library variant plasmids/pGLU_511_87.gb]

LOCUS       pGLU_511_87             7260 bp ds-DNA     circular     02-DEC-2025
DEFINITION  .
FEATURES             Location/Qualifiers
     prokaryote t... 703..760
                     /label="TAmarelleT7"
                     /ApEinfo_revcolor="#f58a5e"
                     /ApEinfo_fwdcolor="#f58a5e"
     miscellaneous   774..1019
                     /label="oriT"
                     /ApEinfo_revcolor="#84b0dc"
                     /ApEinfo_fwdcolor="#84b0dc"
     miscellaneous   1043..1082
                     /label="UNSX"
                     /ApEinfo_revcolor="#9eafd2"
                     /ApEinfo_fwdcolor="#9eafd2"
     prokaryote p... 1083..1114
                     /label="L2U8H11"
                     /ApEinfo_revcolor="#75c6a9"
                     /ApEinfo_fwdcolor="#75c6a9"
     primer_bind     complement(1167..1187)
                     /label="M13-rev"
                     /ApEinfo_revcolor="#85dae9"
                     /ApEinfo_fwdcolor="#85dae9"
     primer_bind     complement(1171..1187)
                     /label="M13 rev"
                     /ApEinfo_revcolor="#c7b0e3"
                     /ApEinfo_fwdcolor="#c7b0e3"
     ori             1377..1765
                     /label="R6K ORI"
                     /ApEinfo_revcolor="#85dae9"
                     /ApEinfo_fwdcolor="#85dae9"
     terminator      1914..2008
                     /label="lambda t0 terminator"
                     /ApEinfo_revcolor="#faac61"
                     /ApEinfo_fwdcolor="#faac61"
     CDS             complement(2029..2688)
                     /label="cat"
                     /ApEinfo_revcolor="#ffef86"
                     /ApEinfo_fwdcolor="#ffef86"
     promoter        complement(2689..2791)
                     /label="Pcat"
                     /ApEinfo_revcolor="#9eafd2"
                     /ApEinfo_fwdcolor="#9eafd2"
     primer_bind     2892..2909
                     /label="M13-fwd"
                     /ApEinfo_revcolor="#85dae9"
                     /ApEinfo_fwdcolor="#85dae9"
     primer_bind     2893..2909
                     /label="M13 fwd"
                     /ApEinfo_revcolor="#d59687"
                     /ApEinfo_fwdcolor="#d59687"
     prokaryote t... 2962..2991
                     /label="L2U5H11"
                     /ApEinfo_revcolor="#f8d3a9"
                     /ApEinfo_fwdcolor="#f8d3a9"
     miscellaneous   2992..3031
                     /label="UNS1"
                     /ApEinfo_revcolor="#9eafd2"
                     /ApEinfo_fwdcolor="#9eafd2"
     spacer          2992..3031
                     /label="UNS_1"
                     /ApEinfo_revcolor="#c6c9d1"
                     /ApEinfo_fwdcolor="#c6c9d1"
     misc_feature    3055..3084
                     /label="F primer binding"
                     /ApEinfo_revcolor="#d6b295"
                     /ApEinfo_fwdcolor="#d6b295"
     Primer site     3055..3084
                     /label="F-skpp-asm-15-mer-2x"
                     /ApEinfo_revcolor="#f58a5e"
                     /ApEinfo_fwdcolor="#f58a5e"
     ORI barcode     3055..3134
                     /label="ORI_BC_30"
                     /ApEinfo_revcolor="#faac61"
                     /ApEinfo_fwdcolor="#faac61"
     Barcode         3085..3104
                     /label="BC.0030"
                     /ApEinfo_revcolor="#c6c9d1"
                     /ApEinfo_fwdcolor="#c6c9d1"
     Primer site     3105..3134
                     /label="R-skpp-asm-15-mer-2x"
                     /ApEinfo_revcolor="#f58a5e"
                     /ApEinfo_fwdcolor="#f58a5e"
     misc_feature    complement(3105..3134)
                     /label="R primer binding"
                     /ApEinfo_revcolor="#d6b295"
                     /ApEinfo_fwdcolor="#d6b295"
     ORI             3139..4870
                     /label="pTHT15 ORI"
                     /ApEinfo_revcolor="#f58a5e"
                     /ApEinfo_fwdcolor="#f58a5e"
     prokaryote p... 4884..5335
                     /label="PermC"
                     /ApEinfo_revcolor="#faac61"
                     /ApEinfo_fwdcolor="#faac61"
     RBS             5204..5214
                     /label="bsRBS"
                     /ApEinfo_revcolor="#b7e6d7"
                     /ApEinfo_fwdcolor="#b7e6d7"
     CDS             5337..6071
                     /label="ermC"
                     /ApEinfo_revcolor="#ffef86"
                     /ApEinfo_fwdcolor="#ffef86"
     prokaryote t... 6076..6161
                     /label="TermC"
                     /ApEinfo_revcolor="#f8d3a9"
                     /ApEinfo_fwdcolor="#f8d3a9"
     misc_feature    6170..6209
                     /label="UNS_8"
                     /ApEinfo_revcolor="#c6c9d1"
                     /ApEinfo_fwdcolor="#c6c9d1"
     prokaryote t... complement(6210..6390)
                     /label="TAmarelleT9"
                     /ApEinfo_revcolor="#f58a5e"
                     /ApEinfo_fwdcolor="#f58a5e"
     misc_feature    complement(6394..7017)
                     /label="tetR"
                     /ApEinfo_revcolor="#f58a5e"
                     /ApEinfo_fwdcolor="#f58a5e"
     prokaryote p... 7018..7117
                     /label="P10"
                     /ApEinfo_revcolor="#f58a5e"
                     /ApEinfo_fwdcolor="#f58a5e"
     prokaryote p... 7118..7217
                     /label="P21_dcp"
                     /ApEinfo_revcolor="#f58a5e"
                     /ApEinfo_fwdcolor="#f58a5e"
     misc_feature    7135..7153
                     /label="Tet Operator"
                     /ApEinfo_revcolor="#84b0dc"
                     /ApEinfo_fwdcolor="#84b0dc"
     misc_feature    7162..7180
                     /label="Tet Operator"
                     /ApEinfo_revcolor="#84b0dc"
                     /ApEinfo_fwdcolor="#84b0dc"
     misc_feature    7187..7205
                     /label="Tet Operator"
                     /ApEinfo_revcolor="#84b0dc"
                     /ApEinfo_fwdcolor="#84b0dc"
     NGS barcode     7245..7259
                     /label="Barcode 87"
                     /ApEinfo_revcolor="#faac61"
                     /ApEinfo_fwdcolor="#faac61"
     CDS             7260..698
                     /label="mScarlet-I"
                     /ApEinfo_revcolor="#ffef86"
                     /ApEinfo_fwdcolor="#ffef86"
ORIGIN
        1 TGGTGAGTAA GGGTGAAGCC GTGATTAAAG AGTTCATGCG CTTCAAAGTG CATATGGAGG
       61 GCTCAATGAA CGGCCATGAA TTTGAAATTG AAGGTGAAGG AGAAGGCCGT CCGTATGAGG
      121 GCACCCAGAC CGCCAAACTG AAAGTCACAA AGGGTGGCCC GCTGCCGTTT TCGTGGGATA
      181 TTTTATCCCC TCAATTCATG TACGGCAGCC GGGCGTTTAT TAAACACCCG GCGGATATCC
      241 CGGATTACTA TAAGCAATCT TTTCCAGAAG GCTTTAAATG GGAGCGCGTG ATGAATTTTG
      301 AAGACGGAGG TGCTGTTACC GTGACCCAGG ACACGAGCTT AGAAGACGGT ACCTTGATCT
      361 ATAAGGTAAA GCTGCGTGGT ACCAATTTCC CGCCGGATGG GCCAGTTATG CAGAAAAAGA
      421 CTATGGGCTG GGAAGCATCG ACGGAGCGTC TTTACCCCGA AGACGGCGTC CTGAAAGGCG
      481 ATATTAAAAT GGCCCTGCGA CTGAAAGACG GCGGTCGCTA CCTTGCAGAT TTCAAAACAA
      541 CGTATAAAGC GAAAAAACCT GTGCAGATGC CCGGGGCGTA CAACGTTGAT CGCAAACTAG
      601 ATATCACTTC ACACAACGAA GATTACACGG TAGTCGAACA GTATGAACGT AGCGAGGGGC
      661 GCCATAGCAC CGGAGGCATG GATGAACTCT ATAAATAAGC TTCGCTCGTG CTCGCCGCGA
      721 CCTTCCTCTT CATGCACCTC TTCGGCATCG GGCTGCACAA CGCTACAGAG GAGCTTTTCC
      781 GCTGCATAAC CCTGCTTCGG GGTCATTATA GCGATTTTTT CGGTATATCC ATCCTTTTTC
      841 GCACGATATA CAGGATTTTG CCAAAGGGTT CGTGTAGACT TTCCTTGGTG TATCCAACGG
      901 CGTCAGCCGG GCAGGATAGG TGAAGTAGGC CCACCCGCGA GCGGGTGTTC CTTCTTCACT
      961 GTCCCTTATT CGCACCTGGC GGTGCTCAAC GGGAATCCTG CTCTGCGAGG CTGGCCGTAC
     1021 GCTAGGTATA CTTGAGACCA CCCCAGGATA CATAGATTAC CACAACTCCG AGCCCTTCCA
     1081 CCTAGCGTGC TAACCACGCA CGCTATTGTT GTATAGGCTA GGTGGAGGCT CAGTGATGAT
     1141 AAGTCTGCGA TGGTGGATGC ATGTGTCATG GTCATAGCTG TTTCCTGTGT GAAATTGTTA
     1201 TCCGCTCAGA GGGCACAATC CTATTCCGCG CTATCCGACA ATCTCCAAGA CATTAGGTGG
     1261 AGTTCAGTTC GGCGTATGGC ATATGTCGCT GGAAAGAACA TGTGAGCAAA AGGCCAGCAA
     1321 AAGGCCAGGA ACCGTAAAAA GGCCGCGTTG CTGGCGTTac agctgggcgc gccccatgtc
     1381 agccgttaag tgttcctgtg tcactcaaaa ttgctttgag aggctctaag ggcttctcag
     1441 tgcgttacat ccctggcttg ttgtccacaa ccgttaaacc ttaaaggctt taaaagcctt
     1501 atatattctt ttttttctta taaaacttaa aaccttagag gctatttaag ttgctgattt
     1561 atattaattt tattgttcaa acatgagagc ttagtacgtg aaacatgaga gcttagtacg
     1621 ttagccatga gagcttagta cgttagccat gagggtttag ttcgttaaac atgagagctt
     1681 agtacgttaa acatgagagc ttagtacgtg aaacatgaga gcttagtacg tactatcaac
     1741 aggttgaact gctgatcttc agatcggcgc gccggccggc cGAAGATCCT TTGATCTTTT
     1801 CTACGGGGTC TGACGCTCTA TTCAACAAAG CCGCCGTCCC GTCAAGTCAG CGTAAATGGG
     1861 TAGGGGGCTT CAAATCGTCC CCCCATACGA TATAAGTTGT TACTAGTGCT TGGATTCTCA
     1921 CCAATAAAAA ACGCCCGGCG GCAACCGAGC GTTCTGAACA AATCCAGATG GAGTTCTGAG
     1981 GTCATTACTG GATCTATCAA CAGGAGTCCA AGCGAGCTCG ATATCAAATT ACGCCCCGCC
     2041 CTGCCACTCA TCGCAGTACT GTTGTAATTC ATTAAGCATT CTGCCGACAT GGAAGCCATC
     2101 ACAAACGGCA TGATGAACCT GAATCGCCAG CGGCATCAGC ACCTTGTCGC CTTGCGTATA
     2161 ATATTTGCCC ATGGTGAAAA CGGGGGCGAA GAAGTTGTCC ATATTGGCCA CGTTTAAATC
     2221 AAAACTGGTG AAACTCACCC AGGGATTGGC TGAGACGAAA AACATATTCT CAATAAACCC
     2281 TTTAGGGAAA TAGGCCAGGT TTTCACCGTA ACACGCCACA TCTTGCGAAT ATATGTGTAG
     2341 AAACTGCCGG AAATCGTCGT GGTATTCACT CCAGAGCGAT GAAAACGTTT CAGTTTGCTC
     2401 ATGGAAAACG GTGTAACAAG GGTGAACACT ATCCCATATC ACCAGCTCAC CGTCTTTCAT
     2461 TGCCATACGA AATTCCGGAT GAGCATTCAT CAGGCGGGCA AGAATGTGAA TAAAGGCCGG
     2521 ATAAAACTTG TGCTTATTTT TCTTTACGGT CTTTAAAAAG GCCGTAATAT CCAGCTGAAC
     2581 GGTCTGGTTA TAGGTACATT GAGCAACTGA CTGAAATGCC TCAAAATGTT CTTTACGATG
     2641 CCATTGGGAT ATATCAACGG TGGTATATCC AGTGATTTTT TTCTCCATTT TAGCTTCCTT
     2701 AGCTCCTGAA AATCTCGATA ACTCAAAAAA TACGCCCGGT AGTGATCTTA TTTCATTATG
     2761 GTGAAAGTTG GAACCTCTTA CGTGCCGATC AACGTCTCAT TGATACCTGA AACAAAACCC
     2821 ATCGTACGGC CAAGGAAGTC TCCAATAACT GTGATCCACC ACAAGCGCCA GGGTTTTCCC
     2881 AGTCACGACG TTGTAAAACG ACGGCCAGTC ATGCATAATC CGCACGCATC TGGAATAAGG
     2941 AAGTGCCATT CCGCCTGACC TTAGCGTGCG AACAGCACGC TATTGTTGTA TCATTACTCG
     3001 CATCCATTCT CAGGCTGTCT CGTCTCGTCT CCGAGGTCTC AGGAGAATGA GTCAGGGTCA
     3061 CGCGTAGGAC GCGTCGAGTA GGGTTTCTTG TCGACTCCAT GTCAGTTCCG CAGCCACACG
     3121 CCGTGTGAAG CTGGGGAGGT TCATTTGATA TGCCTCCTAA ATTTTTATCT AAAGTGAATT
     3181 TAGGAGGCTT ACTTGTCTGC TTTCTTCATT AGAATCAATC CTTTTTTAAA AGTCAATCCC
     3241 GTTTGTTGAA CTACTCTTTA ATAAAATAAT TTTTCCGTTC CCAATTCCAC ATTGCAATAA
     3301 TAGAAAATCC ATCTTCATCG GCTTTTTCGT CATCATCTGT ATGAATCAAA TCGCCTTCTT
     3361 CTGTGTCATC AAGGTTTAAT TTTTTATGTA TTTCTTTTAA CAAACCACCA TAGGAGATTA
     3421 ACCTTTTACG GTGTAAACCT TCCTCCAAAT CAGACAAACG TTTCAAATTC TTTTCTTCAT
     3481 CATCGGTCAT AAAATCCGTA TCCTTTACAG GATATTTTGC AGTTTCGTCA ATTGCCGATT
     3541 GTATATCCGA TTTATATTTA TTTTTCGGTC GAATCATTTG AACTTTTACA TTTGGATCAT
     3601 AGTCTAATTT CATTGCCTTT TTCCAAAATT GAATCCATTG TTTTTGATTC ACGTAGTTTT
     3661 CTGTATTCTT AAAATAAGTT GGTTCCACAC ATACCAATAC ATGCATGTGC TGATTATAAG
     3721 AATTATCTTT ATTATTTATT GTCACTTCCG TTGCACGCAT AAAACCAACA AGATTTTTAT
     3781 TAATTTTTTT ATATTGCATC ATTCGGCGAA ATCCTTGAGC CATATCTGAC AAACTCTTAT
     3841 TTAATTCTTC GCCATCATAA ACATTTTTAA CTGTTAATGT GAGAAACAAC CAACGAACTG
     3901 TTGGCTTTTG TTTAATAACT TCAGCAACAA CCTTTTGTGA CTGAATGCCA TGTTTCATTG
     3961 CTCTCCTCCA GTTGCACATT GGACAAAGCC TGGATTTACA AAACCACACT CGATACAACT
     4021 TTCTTTCGCC TGTTTCACGA TTTTGTTTAT ACTCTAATAT TTCAGCACAA TCTTTTACTC
     4081 TTTCAGCCTT TTTAAATTCA AGAATATGCA GAAGTTCAAA GTAATCAACA TTAGCGATTT
     4141 TCTTTTCTCT CCATGGCCTC ACTTTTCCAC TTTTTGTCTT GTCCACTAAA ACCCTTGATT
     4201 TTTCATCTGA ATAAATGCTA CTATTAGGAC ACATAATATT AAAAGAAACC CCCATCTATT
     4261 TAGTTATTTG TTTGGTCACT TATAACTTTA ACAGATGGGG TTTTTCTGTG CAACCAATTT
     4321 TAAGGGTTTT CAATACTTTA AAACACATAC ATACCAACAC TTCAACGCAC CTTTCAGCAA
     4381 CTAAAATAAA AATGACGTTA TTTCTATATG TATCAAGAAT AGAAAGAACT CGTTTTTCGC
     4441 TACGCTCAAA ACGCAAAAAA AGCACTCATT CGAGTGCTTT TTCTTATCGC TCCAAATCAT
     4501 GCGATTTTTT CCTCTTTGCT TTTCTTTGCT CACGAAGTTC TCGATCACGC TGCAAAACAT
     4561 CTTGAAGCGA AAAAGTATTC TTCTTTTCTT CCGATCGCTC ATGCTGACGC ACGAAAAGCC
     4621 CTCTAGGCGC ATAGGAACAA CTCCTAAATG CATGTGAGGG GTTTTCTCGT CCATGTGAAC
     4681 AGTCGCATAC GCAATATTTT GTTTCCCATA CTGCATTAAT GAATCGGCCA ACGCGCGGGG
     4741 AGAGGCGGTT TGCGTATTGG GCGCTCTTGC GCTTCCTCGC TCACTGACTC GCTGCGCTCG
     4801 GTCGTTCGGC TGCGGCGAGC GGTATCAGCT CACTCAAAGG CGGTAATACG GTTATCCACA
     4861 GAATCAGGGG CGCTAGCAAG GAGGATCCTT TAACTCTGGC AACCCTCAAA ATTGAATGAG
     4921 ACATGCTACA CCTCCGGATA ATAAATATAT ATAAACGTAT ATAGATTTCA TAAAGTCTAA
     4981 CACACTAGAC TTATTTACTT CGTAATTAAG TCGTTAAACC GTGTGCTCTA CGACCAAAAC
     5041 TATAAAACCT TTAAGAACTT TCTTTTTTTA CAAGAAAAAA GAAATTAGAT AAATCTCTCA
     5101 TATCTTTTAT TCAATAATCG CATCCGATTG CAGTATAAAT TTAACGATCA CTCATCATGT
     5161 TCATATTTAT CAGAGGTCGT GCTATAATTA TACTAATTTT ATAAGGAGGA AAAAATATGG
     5221 GCATTTTTAG TATTTTTGTA ATCAGCACAG TTCATTATCA ACCAAACAAA AAATAAGTGG
     5281 TTATAATGAA TCGTTAATAA GCAAAATTCA TATAACCAAA TTAAAGAGGG TTATAAATGA
     5341 ACGAGAAAAA TATAAAACAC AGTCAAAACT TTATTACTTC AAAACATAAT ATAGATAAAA
     5401 TAATGACAAA TATAAGATTA AATGAACATG ATAATATCTT TGAAATCGGC TCAGGAAAAG
     5461 GCCATTTTAC CCTTGAATTA GTAAAGAGGT GTAATTTCGT AACTGCCATT GAAATAGACC
     5521 ATAAATTATG CAAAACTACA GAAAATAAAC TTGTTGATCA CGATAATTTC CAAGTTTTAA
     5581 ACAAGGATAT ATTGCAGTTT AAATTTCCTA AAAACCAATC CTATAAAATA TATGGTAATA
     5641 TACCTTATAA CATAAGTACG GATATAATAC GCAAAATTGT TTTTGATAGT ATAGCTAATG
     5701 AGATTTATTT AATCGTGGAA TACGGGTTTG CTAAAAGATT ATTAAATACA AAACGCTCAT
     5761 TGGCATTACT TTTAATGGCA GAAGTTGATA TTTCTATATT AAGTATGGTT CCAAGAGAAT
     5821 ATTTTCATCC TAAACCTAAA GTGAATAGCT CACTTATCAG ATTAAGTAGA AAAAAATCAA
     5881 GAATATCACA CAAAGATAAA CAAAAGTATA ATTATTTCGT TATGAAATGG GTTAACAAAG
     5941 AATACAAGAA AATATTTACA AAAAATCAAT TTAACAATTC CTTAAAACAT GCAGGAATTG
     6001 ACGATTTAAA CAATATTAGC TTTGAACAAT TCTTATCTCT TTTCAATAGC TATAAATTAT
     6061 TTAATAAGTA AGCTTGTTAA GGGATGCATA AACTGCATCC CTTAACTTGT TTTTCGTGTG
     6121 CCTATTTTTT GTGAATCGAT TATGTCTTTT GCGCAGTCGG CCGCTATACC CTCGTCTCAA
     6181 CCAAAGCAAT CAACCCATCA ACCACCTGGT CGTTGGGATT GTCCTGACCG AAGCGGGACA
     6241 GGTCCACGAG CAGGCAATGC TTGTTGGGCA TGGTGAGGTG GATGTCTTTC ACTTCCGGCA
     6301 CGCAGCCGAG GACTTTTTGC GCCATATCGT AAAGTGTGTG CTGAACGGAT TCGCTTTCGT
     6361 GTTCAGCGAA AGAGGCGAGA AGGAGATTCC ttaagaccca ctttcacatt taagttgttt
     6421 ttctaatccg catatgatca attcaaggcc gaataagaag gctggctctg caccttggtg
     6481 atcaaataat tcgatagctt gtcgtaataa tggcggcata ctatcagtag taggtgtttc
     6541 cctttcttct ttagcgactt gatgctcttg atcttccaat acgcaaccta aagtaaaatg
     6601 ccccacagcg ctgagtgcat ataatgcatt ctctagtgaa aaaccttgtt ggcataaaaa
     6661 ggctaattga ttttcgagag tttcatactg tttttctgta ggccgtgtac ctaaatgtac
     6721 ttttgctcca tcgcgatgac ttagtaaagc acatctaaaa cttttagcgt tattacgtaa
     6781 aaaatcttgc cagctttccc cttctaaagg gcaaaagtga gtatggtgcc tatctaacat
     6841 ctcaatggct aaggcgtcga gcaaagcccg cttatttttt acatgccaat acaatgtagg
     6901 ctgctctaca cctagcttct gggcgagttt acgggttgtt aaaccttcga ttccgacctc
     6961 attaagcagc tctaatgcgc tgttaatcac tttactttta tctaatctag acatcatACT
     7021 TAAAACATCC TTCCAGATTA TCTTCTGTTA GTATACACAA AAAAAGATGA TGATGCCCTA
     7081 AAAGAGCACC ATCACCGTAT GAGTTTTTCA AAATCTTtcg acgcattccg aacttcccta
     7141 tcagtgatag agatattgac ttccctatca gtgatagaga gtatagtccc tatcagtgat
     7201 agagaAGGAG GTTTTTAATG ggttctcacc accaccacca tcacACTGCA GCGACGGGCA
//
