# Supplementary material for: A genetic platform for a biocementation bacterium
Source: bioRxiv preprint, doi:10.64898/2025.12.05.692644, version 1 (2025-12-06)
Supplement: Plasmid Sequences [file 692644_file03.zip › Sporosarcina Plasmid Vectors/Promoter library variant plasmids/pGLU_511_25.gb]

LOCUS       pGLU_511_25             7260 bp ds-DNA     circular     02-DEC-2025
DEFINITION  .
FEATURES             Location/Qualifiers
     prokaryote t... 703..760
                     /label="TAmarelleT7"
                     /ApEinfo_revcolor="#f58a5e"
                     /ApEinfo_fwdcolor="#f58a5e"
     miscellaneous   774..1019
                     /label="oriT"
                     /ApEinfo_revcolor="#84b0dc"
                     /ApEinfo_fwdcolor="#84b0dc"
     miscellaneous   1043..1082
                     /label="UNSX"
                     /ApEinfo_revcolor="#9eafd2"
                     /ApEinfo_fwdcolor="#9eafd2"
     prokaryote p... 1083..1114
                     /label="L2U8H11"
                     /ApEinfo_revcolor="#75c6a9"
                     /ApEinfo_fwdcolor="#75c6a9"
     primer_bind     complement(1167..1187)
                     /label="M13-rev"
                     /ApEinfo_revcolor="#85dae9"
                     /ApEinfo_fwdcolor="#85dae9"
     primer_bind     complement(1171..1187)
                     /label="M13 rev"
                     /ApEinfo_revcolor="#c7b0e3"
                     /ApEinfo_fwdcolor="#c7b0e3"
     ori             1377..1765
                     /label="R6K ORI"
                     /ApEinfo_revcolor="#85dae9"
                     /ApEinfo_fwdcolor="#85dae9"
     terminator      1914..2008
                     /label="lambda t0 terminator"
                     /ApEinfo_revcolor="#faac61"
                     /ApEinfo_fwdcolor="#faac61"
     CDS             complement(2029..2688)
                     /label="cat"
                     /ApEinfo_revcolor="#ffef86"
                     /ApEinfo_fwdcolor="#ffef86"
     promoter        complement(2689..2791)
                     /label="Pcat"
                     /ApEinfo_revcolor="#9eafd2"
                     /ApEinfo_fwdcolor="#9eafd2"
     primer_bind     2892..2909
                     /label="M13-fwd"
                     /ApEinfo_revcolor="#85dae9"
                     /ApEinfo_fwdcolor="#85dae9"
     primer_bind     2893..2909
                     /label="M13 fwd"
                     /ApEinfo_revcolor="#d59687"
                     /ApEinfo_fwdcolor="#d59687"
     prokaryote t... 2962..2991
                     /label="L2U5H11"
                     /ApEinfo_revcolor="#f8d3a9"
                     /ApEinfo_fwdcolor="#f8d3a9"
     miscellaneous   2992..3031
                     /label="UNS1"
                     /ApEinfo_revcolor="#9eafd2"
                     /ApEinfo_fwdcolor="#9eafd2"
     spacer          2992..3031
                     /label="UNS_1"
                     /ApEinfo_revcolor="#c6c9d1"
                     /ApEinfo_fwdcolor="#c6c9d1"
     misc_feature    3055..3084
                     /label="F primer binding"
                     /ApEinfo_revcolor="#d6b295"
                     /ApEinfo_fwdcolor="#d6b295"
     Primer site     3055..3084
                     /label="F-skpp-asm-15-mer-2x"
                     /ApEinfo_revcolor="#f58a5e"
                     /ApEinfo_fwdcolor="#f58a5e"
     ORI barcode     3055..3134
                     /label="ORI_BC_30"
                     /ApEinfo_revcolor="#faac61"
                     /ApEinfo_fwdcolor="#faac61"
     Barcode         3085..3104
                     /label="BC.0030"
                     /ApEinfo_revcolor="#c6c9d1"
                     /ApEinfo_fwdcolor="#c6c9d1"
     Primer site     3105..3134
                     /label="R-skpp-asm-15-mer-2x"
                     /ApEinfo_revcolor="#f58a5e"
                     /ApEinfo_fwdcolor="#f58a5e"
     misc_feature    complement(3105..3134)
                     /label="R primer binding"
                     /ApEinfo_revcolor="#d6b295"
                     /ApEinfo_fwdcolor="#d6b295"
     ORI             3139..4870
                     /label="pTHT15 ORI"
                     /ApEinfo_revcolor="#f58a5e"
                     /ApEinfo_fwdcolor="#f58a5e"
     prokaryote p... 4884..5335
                     /label="PermC"
                     /ApEinfo_revcolor="#faac61"
                     /ApEinfo_fwdcolor="#faac61"
     RBS             5204..5214
                     /label="bsRBS"
                     /ApEinfo_revcolor="#b7e6d7"
                     /ApEinfo_fwdcolor="#b7e6d7"
     CDS             5337..6071
                     /label="ermC"
                     /ApEinfo_revcolor="#ffef86"
                     /ApEinfo_fwdcolor="#ffef86"
     prokaryote t... 6076..6161
                     /label="TermC"
                     /ApEinfo_revcolor="#f8d3a9"
                     /ApEinfo_fwdcolor="#f8d3a9"
     misc_feature    6170..6209
                     /label="UNS_8"
                     /ApEinfo_revcolor="#c6c9d1"
                     /ApEinfo_fwdcolor="#c6c9d1"
     prokaryote t... complement(6210..6390)
                     /label="TAmarelleT9"
                     /ApEinfo_revcolor="#f58a5e"
                     /ApEinfo_fwdcolor="#f58a5e"
     misc_feature    complement(6394..7017)
                     /label="tetR"
                     /ApEinfo_revcolor="#f58a5e"
                     /ApEinfo_fwdcolor="#f58a5e"
     prokaryote p... 7018..7117
                     /label="P0-2"
                     /ApEinfo_revcolor="#f58a5e"
                     /ApEinfo_fwdcolor="#f58a5e"
     prokaryote p... 7118..7217
                     /label="P1_cp"
                     /ApEinfo_revcolor="#f58a5e"
                     /ApEinfo_fwdcolor="#f58a5e"
     misc_feature    7154..7172
                     /label="Tet Operator"
                     /ApEinfo_revcolor="#84b0dc"
                     /ApEinfo_fwdcolor="#84b0dc"
     misc_feature    7182..7200
                     /label="Tet Operator"
                     /ApEinfo_revcolor="#84b0dc"
                     /ApEinfo_fwdcolor="#84b0dc"
     NGS barcode     7245..7259
                     /label="Barcode 25"
                     /ApEinfo_revcolor="#faac61"
                     /ApEinfo_fwdcolor="#faac61"
     CDS             7260..698
                     /label="mScarlet-I"
                     /ApEinfo_revcolor="#ffef86"
                     /ApEinfo_fwdcolor="#ffef86"
ORIGIN
        1 TGGTGAGTAA GGGTGAAGCC GTGATTAAAG AGTTCATGCG CTTCAAAGTG CATATGGAGG
       61 GCTCAATGAA CGGCCATGAA TTTGAAATTG AAGGTGAAGG AGAAGGCCGT CCGTATGAGG
      121 GCACCCAGAC CGCCAAACTG AAAGTCACAA AGGGTGGCCC GCTGCCGTTT TCGTGGGATA
      181 TTTTATCCCC TCAATTCATG TACGGCAGCC GGGCGTTTAT TAAACACCCG GCGGATATCC
      241 CGGATTACTA TAAGCAATCT TTTCCAGAAG GCTTTAAATG GGAGCGCGTG ATGAATTTTG
      301 AAGACGGAGG TGCTGTTACC GTGACCCAGG ACACGAGCTT AGAAGACGGT ACCTTGATCT
      361 ATAAGGTAAA GCTGCGTGGT ACCAATTTCC CGCCGGATGG GCCAGTTATG CAGAAAAAGA
      421 CTATGGGCTG GGAAGCATCG ACGGAGCGTC TTTACCCCGA AGACGGCGTC CTGAAAGGCG
      481 ATATTAAAAT GGCCCTGCGA CTGAAAGACG GCGGTCGCTA CCTTGCAGAT TTCAAAACAA
      541 CGTATAAAGC GAAAAAACCT GTGCAGATGC CCGGGGCGTA CAACGTTGAT CGCAAACTAG
      601 ATATCACTTC ACACAACGAA GATTACACGG TAGTCGAACA GTATGAACGT AGCGAGGGGC
      661 GCCATAGCAC CGGAGGCATG GATGAACTCT ATAAATAAGC TTCGCTCGTG CTCGCCGCGA
      721 CCTTCCTCTT CATGCACCTC TTCGGCATCG GGCTGCACAA CGCTACAGAG GAGCTTTTCC
      781 GCTGCATAAC CCTGCTTCGG GGTCATTATA GCGATTTTTT CGGTATATCC ATCCTTTTTC
      841 GCACGATATA CAGGATTTTG CCAAAGGGTT CGTGTAGACT TTCCTTGGTG TATCCAACGG
      901 CGTCAGCCGG GCAGGATAGG TGAAGTAGGC CCACCCGCGA GCGGGTGTTC CTTCTTCACT
      961 GTCCCTTATT CGCACCTGGC GGTGCTCAAC GGGAATCCTG CTCTGCGAGG CTGGCCGTAC
     1021 GCTAGGTATA CTTGAGACCA CCCCAGGATA CATAGATTAC CACAACTCCG AGCCCTTCCA
     1081 CCTAGCGTGC TAACCACGCA CGCTATTGTT GTATAGGCTA GGTGGAGGCT CAGTGATGAT
     1141 AAGTCTGCGA TGGTGGATGC ATGTGTCATG GTCATAGCTG TTTCCTGTGT GAAATTGTTA
     1201 TCCGCTCAGA GGGCACAATC CTATTCCGCG CTATCCGACA ATCTCCAAGA CATTAGGTGG
     1261 AGTTCAGTTC GGCGTATGGC ATATGTCGCT GGAAAGAACA TGTGAGCAAA AGGCCAGCAA
     1321 AAGGCCAGGA ACCGTAAAAA GGCCGCGTTG CTGGCGTTac agctgggcgc gccccatgtc
     1381 agccgttaag tgttcctgtg tcactcaaaa ttgctttgag aggctctaag ggcttctcag
     1441 tgcgttacat ccctggcttg ttgtccacaa ccgttaaacc ttaaaggctt taaaagcctt
     1501 atatattctt ttttttctta taaaacttaa aaccttagag gctatttaag ttgctgattt
     1561 atattaattt tattgttcaa acatgagagc ttagtacgtg aaacatgaga gcttagtacg
     1621 ttagccatga gagcttagta cgttagccat gagggtttag ttcgttaaac atgagagctt
     1681 agtacgttaa acatgagagc ttagtacgtg aaacatgaga gcttagtacg tactatcaac
     1741 aggttgaact gctgatcttc agatcggcgc gccggccggc cGAAGATCCT TTGATCTTTT
     1801 CTACGGGGTC TGACGCTCTA TTCAACAAAG CCGCCGTCCC GTCAAGTCAG CGTAAATGGG
     1861 TAGGGGGCTT CAAATCGTCC CCCCATACGA TATAAGTTGT TACTAGTGCT TGGATTCTCA
     1921 CCAATAAAAA ACGCCCGGCG GCAACCGAGC GTTCTGAACA AATCCAGATG GAGTTCTGAG
     1981 GTCATTACTG GATCTATCAA CAGGAGTCCA AGCGAGCTCG ATATCAAATT ACGCCCCGCC
     2041 CTGCCACTCA TCGCAGTACT GTTGTAATTC ATTAAGCATT CTGCCGACAT GGAAGCCATC
     2101 ACAAACGGCA TGATGAACCT GAATCGCCAG CGGCATCAGC ACCTTGTCGC CTTGCGTATA
     2161 ATATTTGCCC ATGGTGAAAA CGGGGGCGAA GAAGTTGTCC ATATTGGCCA CGTTTAAATC
     2221 AAAACTGGTG AAACTCACCC AGGGATTGGC TGAGACGAAA AACATATTCT CAATAAACCC
     2281 TTTAGGGAAA TAGGCCAGGT TTTCACCGTA ACACGCCACA TCTTGCGAAT ATATGTGTAG
     2341 AAACTGCCGG AAATCGTCGT GGTATTCACT CCAGAGCGAT GAAAACGTTT CAGTTTGCTC
     2401 ATGGAAAACG GTGTAACAAG GGTGAACACT ATCCCATATC ACCAGCTCAC CGTCTTTCAT
     2461 TGCCATACGA AATTCCGGAT GAGCATTCAT CAGGCGGGCA AGAATGTGAA TAAAGGCCGG
     2521 ATAAAACTTG TGCTTATTTT TCTTTACGGT CTTTAAAAAG GCCGTAATAT CCAGCTGAAC
     2581 GGTCTGGTTA TAGGTACATT GAGCAACTGA CTGAAATGCC TCAAAATGTT CTTTACGATG
     2641 CCATTGGGAT ATATCAACGG TGGTATATCC AGTGATTTTT TTCTCCATTT TAGCTTCCTT
     2701 AGCTCCTGAA AATCTCGATA ACTCAAAAAA TACGCCCGGT AGTGATCTTA TTTCATTATG
     2761 GTGAAAGTTG GAACCTCTTA CGTGCCGATC AACGTCTCAT TGATACCTGA AACAAAACCC
     2821 ATCGTACGGC CAAGGAAGTC TCCAATAACT GTGATCCACC ACAAGCGCCA GGGTTTTCCC
     2881 AGTCACGACG TTGTAAAACG ACGGCCAGTC ATGCATAATC CGCACGCATC TGGAATAAGG
     2941 AAGTGCCATT CCGCCTGACC TTAGCGTGCG AACAGCACGC TATTGTTGTA TCATTACTCG
     3001 CATCCATTCT CAGGCTGTCT CGTCTCGTCT CCGAGGTCTC AGGAGAATGA GTCAGGGTCA
     3061 CGCGTAGGAC GCGTCGAGTA GGGTTTCTTG TCGACTCCAT GTCAGTTCCG CAGCCACACG
     3121 CCGTGTGAAG CTGGGGAGGT TCATTTGATA TGCCTCCTAA ATTTTTATCT AAAGTGAATT
     3181 TAGGAGGCTT ACTTGTCTGC TTTCTTCATT AGAATCAATC CTTTTTTAAA AGTCAATCCC
     3241 GTTTGTTGAA CTACTCTTTA ATAAAATAAT TTTTCCGTTC CCAATTCCAC ATTGCAATAA
     3301 TAGAAAATCC ATCTTCATCG GCTTTTTCGT CATCATCTGT ATGAATCAAA TCGCCTTCTT
     3361 CTGTGTCATC AAGGTTTAAT TTTTTATGTA TTTCTTTTAA CAAACCACCA TAGGAGATTA
     3421 ACCTTTTACG GTGTAAACCT TCCTCCAAAT CAGACAAACG TTTCAAATTC TTTTCTTCAT
     3481 CATCGGTCAT AAAATCCGTA TCCTTTACAG GATATTTTGC AGTTTCGTCA ATTGCCGATT
     3541 GTATATCCGA TTTATATTTA TTTTTCGGTC GAATCATTTG AACTTTTACA TTTGGATCAT
     3601 AGTCTAATTT CATTGCCTTT TTCCAAAATT GAATCCATTG TTTTTGATTC ACGTAGTTTT
     3661 CTGTATTCTT AAAATAAGTT GGTTCCACAC ATACCAATAC ATGCATGTGC TGATTATAAG
     3721 AATTATCTTT ATTATTTATT GTCACTTCCG TTGCACGCAT AAAACCAACA AGATTTTTAT
     3781 TAATTTTTTT ATATTGCATC ATTCGGCGAA ATCCTTGAGC CATATCTGAC AAACTCTTAT
     3841 TTAATTCTTC GCCATCATAA ACATTTTTAA CTGTTAATGT GAGAAACAAC CAACGAACTG
     3901 TTGGCTTTTG TTTAATAACT TCAGCAACAA CCTTTTGTGA CTGAATGCCA TGTTTCATTG
     3961 CTCTCCTCCA GTTGCACATT GGACAAAGCC TGGATTTACA AAACCACACT CGATACAACT
     4021 TTCTTTCGCC TGTTTCACGA TTTTGTTTAT ACTCTAATAT TTCAGCACAA TCTTTTACTC
     4081 TTTCAGCCTT TTTAAATTCA AGAATATGCA GAAGTTCAAA GTAATCAACA TTAGCGATTT
     4141 TCTTTTCTCT CCATGGCCTC ACTTTTCCAC TTTTTGTCTT GTCCACTAAA ACCCTTGATT
     4201 TTTCATCTGA ATAAATGCTA CTATTAGGAC ACATAATATT AAAAGAAACC CCCATCTATT
     4261 TAGTTATTTG TTTGGTCACT TATAACTTTA ACAGATGGGG TTTTTCTGTG CAACCAATTT
     4321 TAAGGGTTTT CAATACTTTA AAACACATAC ATACCAACAC TTCAACGCAC CTTTCAGCAA
     4381 CTAAAATAAA AATGACGTTA TTTCTATATG TATCAAGAAT AGAAAGAACT CGTTTTTCGC
     4441 TACGCTCAAA ACGCAAAAAA AGCACTCATT CGAGTGCTTT TTCTTATCGC TCCAAATCAT
     4501 GCGATTTTTT CCTCTTTGCT TTTCTTTGCT CACGAAGTTC TCGATCACGC TGCAAAACAT
     4561 CTTGAAGCGA AAAAGTATTC TTCTTTTCTT CCGATCGCTC ATGCTGACGC ACGAAAAGCC
     4621 CTCTAGGCGC ATAGGAACAA CTCCTAAATG CATGTGAGGG GTTTTCTCGT CCATGTGAAC
     4681 AGTCGCATAC GCAATATTTT GTTTCCCATA CTGCATTAAT GAATCGGCCA ACGCGCGGGG
     4741 AGAGGCGGTT TGCGTATTGG GCGCTCTTGC GCTTCCTCGC TCACTGACTC GCTGCGCTCG
     4801 GTCGTTCGGC TGCGGCGAGC GGTATCAGCT CACTCAAAGG CGGTAATACG GTTATCCACA
     4861 GAATCAGGGG CGCTAGCAAG GAGGATCCTT TAACTCTGGC AACCCTCAAA ATTGAATGAG
     4921 ACATGCTACA CCTCCGGATA ATAAATATAT ATAAACGTAT ATAGATTTCA TAAAGTCTAA
     4981 CACACTAGAC TTATTTACTT CGTAATTAAG TCGTTAAACC GTGTGCTCTA CGACCAAAAC
     5041 TATAAAACCT TTAAGAACTT TCTTTTTTTA CAAGAAAAAA GAAATTAGAT AAATCTCTCA
     5101 TATCTTTTAT TCAATAATCG CATCCGATTG CAGTATAAAT TTAACGATCA CTCATCATGT
     5161 TCATATTTAT CAGAGGTCGT GCTATAATTA TACTAATTTT ATAAGGAGGA AAAAATATGG
     5221 GCATTTTTAG TATTTTTGTA ATCAGCACAG TTCATTATCA ACCAAACAAA AAATAAGTGG
     5281 TTATAATGAA TCGTTAATAA GCAAAATTCA TATAACCAAA TTAAAGAGGG TTATAAATGA
     5341 ACGAGAAAAA TATAAAACAC AGTCAAAACT TTATTACTTC AAAACATAAT ATAGATAAAA
     5401 TAATGACAAA TATAAGATTA AATGAACATG ATAATATCTT TGAAATCGGC TCAGGAAAAG
     5461 GCCATTTTAC CCTTGAATTA GTAAAGAGGT GTAATTTCGT AACTGCCATT GAAATAGACC
     5521 ATAAATTATG CAAAACTACA GAAAATAAAC TTGTTGATCA CGATAATTTC CAAGTTTTAA
     5581 ACAAGGATAT ATTGCAGTTT AAATTTCCTA AAAACCAATC CTATAAAATA TATGGTAATA
     5641 TACCTTATAA CATAAGTACG GATATAATAC GCAAAATTGT TTTTGATAGT ATAGCTAATG
     5701 AGATTTATTT AATCGTGGAA TACGGGTTTG CTAAAAGATT ATTAAATACA AAACGCTCAT
     5761 TGGCATTACT TTTAATGGCA GAAGTTGATA TTTCTATATT AAGTATGGTT CCAAGAGAAT
     5821 ATTTTCATCC TAAACCTAAA GTGAATAGCT CACTTATCAG ATTAAGTAGA AAAAAATCAA
     5881 GAATATCACA CAAAGATAAA CAAAAGTATA ATTATTTCGT TATGAAATGG GTTAACAAAG
     5941 AATACAAGAA AATATTTACA AAAAATCAAT TTAACAATTC CTTAAAACAT GCAGGAATTG
     6001 ACGATTTAAA CAATATTAGC TTTGAACAAT TCTTATCTCT TTTCAATAGC TATAAATTAT
     6061 TTAATAAGTA AGCTTGTTAA GGGATGCATA AACTGCATCC CTTAACTTGT TTTTCGTGTG
     6121 CCTATTTTTT GTGAATCGAT TATGTCTTTT GCGCAGTCGG CCGCTATACC CTCGTCTCAA
     6181 CCAAAGCAAT CAACCCATCA ACCACCTGGT CGTTGGGATT GTCCTGACCG AAGCGGGACA
     6241 GGTCCACGAG CAGGCAATGC TTGTTGGGCA TGGTGAGGTG GATGTCTTTC ACTTCCGGCA
     6301 CGCAGCCGAG GACTTTTTGC GCCATATCGT AAAGTGTGTG CTGAACGGAT TCGCTTTCGT
     6361 GTTCAGCGAA AGAGGCGAGA AGGAGATTCC ttaagaccca ctttcacatt taagttgttt
     6421 ttctaatccg catatgatca attcaaggcc gaataagaag gctggctctg caccttggtg
     6481 atcaaataat tcgatagctt gtcgtaataa tggcggcata ctatcagtag taggtgtttc
     6541 cctttcttct ttagcgactt gatgctcttg atcttccaat acgcaaccta aagtaaaatg
     6601 ccccacagcg ctgagtgcat ataatgcatt ctctagtgaa aaaccttgtt ggcataaaaa
     6661 ggctaattga ttttcgagag tttcatactg tttttctgta ggccgtgtac ctaaatgtac
     6721 ttttgctcca tcgcgatgac ttagtaaagc acatctaaaa cttttagcgt tattacgtaa
     6781 aaaatcttgc cagctttccc cttctaaagg gcaaaagtga gtatggtgcc tatctaacat
     6841 ctcaatggct aaggcgtcga gcaaagcccg cttatttttt acatgccaat acaatgtagg
     6901 ctgctctaca cctagcttct gggcgagttt acgggttgtt aaaccttcga ttccgacctc
     6961 attaagcagc tctaatgcgc tgttaatcac tttactttta tctaatctag acatcatAAG
     7021 TAGACTGTTG CGCGTTGGGG GTAGCGCCGG CTAACAAAGA CGCCTGGTAC AGCAGGAGTA
     7081 TCAAACCCGT ACAAAGGCAA CATCCTCACT TCGGTGAttt tcagtataaa taagctatag
     7141 agtataggtg acttccctat cagtgataga gaCtataaaa atccctatca gtgatagaga
     7201 taaggaggct ttccataATG ggttctcacc accaccacca tcacACAGGA ACTGGCGCGA
//
