# Supplementary material for: A genetic platform for a biocementation bacterium
Source: bioRxiv preprint, doi:10.64898/2025.12.05.692644, version 1 (2025-12-06)
Supplement: Plasmid Sequences [file 692644_file03.zip › Sporosarcina Plasmid Vectors/Promoter library variant plasmids/pGLU_511_74.gb]

LOCUS       pGLU_511_74             7260 bp ds-DNA     circular     02-DEC-2025
DEFINITION  .
FEATURES             Location/Qualifiers
     prokaryote t... 703..760
                     /label="TAmarelleT7"
                     /ApEinfo_revcolor="#f58a5e"
                     /ApEinfo_fwdcolor="#f58a5e"
     miscellaneous   774..1019
                     /label="oriT"
                     /ApEinfo_revcolor="#84b0dc"
                     /ApEinfo_fwdcolor="#84b0dc"
     miscellaneous   1043..1082
                     /label="UNSX"
                     /ApEinfo_revcolor="#9eafd2"
                     /ApEinfo_fwdcolor="#9eafd2"
     prokaryote p... 1083..1114
                     /label="L2U8H11"
                     /ApEinfo_revcolor="#75c6a9"
                     /ApEinfo_fwdcolor="#75c6a9"
     primer_bind     complement(1167..1187)
                     /label="M13-rev"
                     /ApEinfo_revcolor="#85dae9"
                     /ApEinfo_fwdcolor="#85dae9"
     primer_bind     complement(1171..1187)
                     /label="M13 rev"
                     /ApEinfo_revcolor="#c7b0e3"
                     /ApEinfo_fwdcolor="#c7b0e3"
     ori             1377..1765
                     /label="R6K ORI"
                     /ApEinfo_revcolor="#85dae9"
                     /ApEinfo_fwdcolor="#85dae9"
     terminator      1914..2008
                     /label="lambda t0 terminator"
                     /ApEinfo_revcolor="#faac61"
                     /ApEinfo_fwdcolor="#faac61"
     CDS             complement(2029..2688)
                     /label="cat"
                     /ApEinfo_revcolor="#ffef86"
                     /ApEinfo_fwdcolor="#ffef86"
     promoter        complement(2689..2791)
                     /label="Pcat"
                     /ApEinfo_revcolor="#9eafd2"
                     /ApEinfo_fwdcolor="#9eafd2"
     primer_bind     2892..2909
                     /label="M13-fwd"
                     /ApEinfo_revcolor="#85dae9"
                     /ApEinfo_fwdcolor="#85dae9"
     primer_bind     2893..2909
                     /label="M13 fwd"
                     /ApEinfo_revcolor="#d59687"
                     /ApEinfo_fwdcolor="#d59687"
     prokaryote t... 2962..2991
                     /label="L2U5H11"
                     /ApEinfo_revcolor="#f8d3a9"
                     /ApEinfo_fwdcolor="#f8d3a9"
     spacer          2992..3031
                     /label="UNS_1"
                     /ApEinfo_revcolor="#c6c9d1"
                     /ApEinfo_fwdcolor="#c6c9d1"
     miscellaneous   2992..3031
                     /label="UNS1"
                     /ApEinfo_revcolor="#9eafd2"
                     /ApEinfo_fwdcolor="#9eafd2"
     Primer site     3055..3084
                     /label="F-skpp-asm-15-mer-2x"
                     /ApEinfo_revcolor="#f58a5e"
                     /ApEinfo_fwdcolor="#f58a5e"
     misc_feature    3055..3084
                     /label="F primer binding"
                     /ApEinfo_revcolor="#d6b295"
                     /ApEinfo_fwdcolor="#d6b295"
     ORI barcode     3055..3134
                     /label="ORI_BC_30"
                     /ApEinfo_revcolor="#faac61"
                     /ApEinfo_fwdcolor="#faac61"
     Barcode         3085..3104
                     /label="BC.0030"
                     /ApEinfo_revcolor="#c6c9d1"
                     /ApEinfo_fwdcolor="#c6c9d1"
     Primer site     3105..3134
                     /label="R-skpp-asm-15-mer-2x"
                     /ApEinfo_revcolor="#f58a5e"
                     /ApEinfo_fwdcolor="#f58a5e"
     misc_feature    complement(3105..3134)
                     /label="R primer binding"
                     /ApEinfo_revcolor="#d6b295"
                     /ApEinfo_fwdcolor="#d6b295"
     ORI             3139..4870
                     /label="pTHT15 ORI"
                     /ApEinfo_revcolor="#f58a5e"
                     /ApEinfo_fwdcolor="#f58a5e"
     prokaryote p... 4884..5335
                     /label="PermC"
                     /ApEinfo_revcolor="#faac61"
                     /ApEinfo_fwdcolor="#faac61"
     RBS             5204..5214
                     /label="bsRBS"
                     /ApEinfo_revcolor="#b7e6d7"
                     /ApEinfo_fwdcolor="#b7e6d7"
     CDS             5337..6071
                     /label="ermC"
                     /ApEinfo_revcolor="#ffef86"
                     /ApEinfo_fwdcolor="#ffef86"
     prokaryote t... 6076..6161
                     /label="TermC"
                     /ApEinfo_revcolor="#f8d3a9"
                     /ApEinfo_fwdcolor="#f8d3a9"
     misc_feature    6170..6209
                     /label="UNS_8"
                     /ApEinfo_revcolor="#c6c9d1"
                     /ApEinfo_fwdcolor="#c6c9d1"
     prokaryote t... complement(6210..6390)
                     /label="TAmarelleT9"
                     /ApEinfo_revcolor="#f58a5e"
                     /ApEinfo_fwdcolor="#f58a5e"
     misc_feature    complement(6394..7017)
                     /label="tetR"
                     /ApEinfo_revcolor="#f58a5e"
                     /ApEinfo_fwdcolor="#f58a5e"
     prokaryote p... 7018..7117
                     /label="P19"
                     /ApEinfo_revcolor="#f58a5e"
                     /ApEinfo_fwdcolor="#f58a5e"
     prokaryote p... 7118..7217
                     /label="P21_dc"
                     /ApEinfo_revcolor="#f58a5e"
                     /ApEinfo_fwdcolor="#f58a5e"
     misc_feature    7131..7149
                     /label="Tet Operator"
                     /ApEinfo_revcolor="#84b0dc"
                     /ApEinfo_fwdcolor="#84b0dc"
     misc_feature    7158..7176
                     /label="Tet Operator"
                     /ApEinfo_revcolor="#84b0dc"
                     /ApEinfo_fwdcolor="#84b0dc"
     NGS barcode     7245..7259
                     /label="Barcode 74"
                     /ApEinfo_revcolor="#faac61"
                     /ApEinfo_fwdcolor="#faac61"
     CDS             7260..698
                     /label="mScarlet-I"
                     /ApEinfo_revcolor="#ffef86"
                     /ApEinfo_fwdcolor="#ffef86"
ORIGIN
        1 TGGTGAGTAA GGGTGAAGCC GTGATTAAAG AGTTCATGCG CTTCAAAGTG CATATGGAGG
       61 GCTCAATGAA CGGCCATGAA TTTGAAATTG AAGGTGAAGG AGAAGGCCGT CCGTATGAGG
      121 GCACCCAGAC CGCCAAACTG AAAGTCACAA AGGGTGGCCC GCTGCCGTTT TCGTGGGATA
      181 TTTTATCCCC TCAATTCATG TACGGCAGCC GGGCGTTTAT TAAACACCCG GCGGATATCC
      241 CGGATTACTA TAAGCAATCT TTTCCAGAAG GCTTTAAATG GGAGCGCGTG ATGAATTTTG
      301 AAGACGGAGG TGCTGTTACC GTGACCCAGG ACACGAGCTT AGAAGACGGT ACCTTGATCT
      361 ATAAGGTAAA GCTGCGTGGT ACCAATTTCC CGCCGGATGG GCCAGTTATG CAGAAAAAGA
      421 CTATGGGCTG GGAAGCATCG ACGGAGCGTC TTTACCCCGA AGACGGCGTC CTGAAAGGCG
      481 ATATTAAAAT GGCCCTGCGA CTGAAAGACG GCGGTCGCTA CCTTGCAGAT TTCAAAACAA
      541 CGTATAAAGC GAAAAAACCT GTGCAGATGC CCGGGGCGTA CAACGTTGAT CGCAAACTAG
      601 ATATCACTTC ACACAACGAA GATTACACGG TAGTCGAACA GTATGAACGT AGCGAGGGGC
      661 GCCATAGCAC CGGAGGCATG GATGAACTCT ATAAATAAGC TTCGCTCGTG CTCGCCGCGA
      721 CCTTCCTCTT CATGCACCTC TTCGGCATCG GGCTGCACAA CGCTACAGAG GAGCTTTTCC
      781 GCTGCATAAC CCTGCTTCGG GGTCATTATA GCGATTTTTT CGGTATATCC ATCCTTTTTC
      841 GCACGATATA CAGGATTTTG CCAAAGGGTT CGTGTAGACT TTCCTTGGTG TATCCAACGG
      901 CGTCAGCCGG GCAGGATAGG TGAAGTAGGC CCACCCGCGA GCGGGTGTTC CTTCTTCACT
      961 GTCCCTTATT CGCACCTGGC GGTGCTCAAC GGGAATCCTG CTCTGCGAGG CTGGCCGTAC
     1021 GCTAGGTATA CTTGAGACCA CCCCAGGATA CATAGATTAC CACAACTCCG AGCCCTTCCA
     1081 CCTAGCGTGC TAACCACGCA CGCTATTGTT GTATAGGCTA GGTGGAGGCT CAGTGATGAT
     1141 AAGTCTGCGA TGGTGGATGC ATGTGTCATG GTCATAGCTG TTTCCTGTGT GAAATTGTTA
     1201 TCCGCTCAGA GGGCACAATC CTATTCCGCG CTATCCGACA ATCTCCAAGA CATTAGGTGG
     1261 AGTTCAGTTC GGCGTATGGC ATATGTCGCT GGAAAGAACA TGTGAGCAAA AGGCCAGCAA
     1321 AAGGCCAGGA ACCGTAAAAA GGCCGCGTTG CTGGCGTTac agctgggcgc gccccatgtc
     1381 agccgttaag tgttcctgtg tcactcaaaa ttgctttgag aggctctaag ggcttctcag
     1441 tgcgttacat ccctggcttg ttgtccacaa ccgttaaacc ttaaaggctt taaaagcctt
     1501 atatattctt ttttttctta taaaacttaa aaccttagag gctatttaag ttgctgattt
     1561 atattaattt tattgttcaa acatgagagc ttagtacgtg aaacatgaga gcttagtacg
     1621 ttagccatga gagcttagta cgttagccat gagggtttag ttcgttaaac atgagagctt
     1681 agtacgttaa acatgagagc ttagtacgtg aaacatgaga gcttagtacg tactatcaac
     1741 aggttgaact gctgatcttc agatcggcgc gccggccggc cGAAGATCCT TTGATCTTTT
     1801 CTACGGGGTC TGACGCTCTA TTCAACAAAG CCGCCGTCCC GTCAAGTCAG CGTAAATGGG
     1861 TAGGGGGCTT CAAATCGTCC CCCCATACGA TATAAGTTGT TACTAGTGCT TGGATTCTCA
     1921 CCAATAAAAA ACGCCCGGCG GCAACCGAGC GTTCTGAACA AATCCAGATG GAGTTCTGAG
     1981 GTCATTACTG GATCTATCAA CAGGAGTCCA AGCGAGCTCG ATATCAAATT ACGCCCCGCC
     2041 CTGCCACTCA TCGCAGTACT GTTGTAATTC ATTAAGCATT CTGCCGACAT GGAAGCCATC
     2101 ACAAACGGCA TGATGAACCT GAATCGCCAG CGGCATCAGC ACCTTGTCGC CTTGCGTATA
     2161 ATATTTGCCC ATGGTGAAAA CGGGGGCGAA GAAGTTGTCC ATATTGGCCA CGTTTAAATC
     2221 AAAACTGGTG AAACTCACCC AGGGATTGGC TGAGACGAAA AACATATTCT CAATAAACCC
     2281 TTTAGGGAAA TAGGCCAGGT TTTCACCGTA ACACGCCACA TCTTGCGAAT ATATGTGTAG
     2341 AAACTGCCGG AAATCGTCGT GGTATTCACT CCAGAGCGAT GAAAACGTTT CAGTTTGCTC
     2401 ATGGAAAACG GTGTAACAAG GGTGAACACT ATCCCATATC ACCAGCTCAC CGTCTTTCAT
     2461 TGCCATACGA AATTCCGGAT GAGCATTCAT CAGGCGGGCA AGAATGTGAA TAAAGGCCGG
     2521 ATAAAACTTG TGCTTATTTT TCTTTACGGT CTTTAAAAAG GCCGTAATAT CCAGCTGAAC
     2581 GGTCTGGTTA TAGGTACATT GAGCAACTGA CTGAAATGCC TCAAAATGTT CTTTACGATG
     2641 CCATTGGGAT ATATCAACGG TGGTATATCC AGTGATTTTT TTCTCCATTT TAGCTTCCTT
     2701 AGCTCCTGAA AATCTCGATA ACTCAAAAAA TACGCCCGGT AGTGATCTTA TTTCATTATG
     2761 GTGAAAGTTG GAACCTCTTA CGTGCCGATC AACGTCTCAT TGATACCTGA AACAAAACCC
     2821 ATCGTACGGC CAAGGAAGTC TCCAATAACT GTGATCCACC ACAAGCGCCA GGGTTTTCCC
     2881 AGTCACGACG TTGTAAAACG ACGGCCAGTC ATGCATAATC CGCACGCATC TGGAATAAGG
     2941 AAGTGCCATT CCGCCTGACC TTAGCGTGCG AACAGCACGC TATTGTTGTA TCATTACTCG
     3001 CATCCATTCT CAGGCTGTCT CGTCTCGTCT CCGAGGTCTC AGGAGAATGA GTCAGGGTCA
     3061 CGCGTAGGAC GCGTCGAGTA GGGTTTCTTG TCGACTCCAT GTCAGTTCCG CAGCCACACG
     3121 CCGTGTGAAG CTGGGGAGGT TCATTTGATA TGCCTCCTAA ATTTTTATCT AAAGTGAATT
     3181 TAGGAGGCTT ACTTGTCTGC TTTCTTCATT AGAATCAATC CTTTTTTAAA AGTCAATCCC
     3241 GTTTGTTGAA CTACTCTTTA ATAAAATAAT TTTTCCGTTC CCAATTCCAC ATTGCAATAA
     3301 TAGAAAATCC ATCTTCATCG GCTTTTTCGT CATCATCTGT ATGAATCAAA TCGCCTTCTT
     3361 CTGTGTCATC AAGGTTTAAT TTTTTATGTA TTTCTTTTAA CAAACCACCA TAGGAGATTA
     3421 ACCTTTTACG GTGTAAACCT TCCTCCAAAT CAGACAAACG TTTCAAATTC TTTTCTTCAT
     3481 CATCGGTCAT AAAATCCGTA TCCTTTACAG GATATTTTGC AGTTTCGTCA ATTGCCGATT
     3541 GTATATCCGA TTTATATTTA TTTTTCGGTC GAATCATTTG AACTTTTACA TTTGGATCAT
     3601 AGTCTAATTT CATTGCCTTT TTCCAAAATT GAATCCATTG TTTTTGATTC ACGTAGTTTT
     3661 CTGTATTCTT AAAATAAGTT GGTTCCACAC ATACCAATAC ATGCATGTGC TGATTATAAG
     3721 AATTATCTTT ATTATTTATT GTCACTTCCG TTGCACGCAT AAAACCAACA AGATTTTTAT
     3781 TAATTTTTTT ATATTGCATC ATTCGGCGAA ATCCTTGAGC CATATCTGAC AAACTCTTAT
     3841 TTAATTCTTC GCCATCATAA ACATTTTTAA CTGTTAATGT GAGAAACAAC CAACGAACTG
     3901 TTGGCTTTTG TTTAATAACT TCAGCAACAA CCTTTTGTGA CTGAATGCCA TGTTTCATTG
     3961 CTCTCCTCCA GTTGCACATT GGACAAAGCC TGGATTTACA AAACCACACT CGATACAACT
     4021 TTCTTTCGCC TGTTTCACGA TTTTGTTTAT ACTCTAATAT TTCAGCACAA TCTTTTACTC
     4081 TTTCAGCCTT TTTAAATTCA AGAATATGCA GAAGTTCAAA GTAATCAACA TTAGCGATTT
     4141 TCTTTTCTCT CCATGGCCTC ACTTTTCCAC TTTTTGTCTT GTCCACTAAA ACCCTTGATT
     4201 TTTCATCTGA ATAAATGCTA CTATTAGGAC ACATAATATT AAAAGAAACC CCCATCTATT
     4261 TAGTTATTTG TTTGGTCACT TATAACTTTA ACAGATGGGG TTTTTCTGTG CAACCAATTT
     4321 TAAGGGTTTT CAATACTTTA AAACACATAC ATACCAACAC TTCAACGCAC CTTTCAGCAA
     4381 CTAAAATAAA AATGACGTTA TTTCTATATG TATCAAGAAT AGAAAGAACT CGTTTTTCGC
     4441 TACGCTCAAA ACGCAAAAAA AGCACTCATT CGAGTGCTTT TTCTTATCGC TCCAAATCAT
     4501 GCGATTTTTT CCTCTTTGCT TTTCTTTGCT CACGAAGTTC TCGATCACGC TGCAAAACAT
     4561 CTTGAAGCGA AAAAGTATTC TTCTTTTCTT CCGATCGCTC ATGCTGACGC ACGAAAAGCC
     4621 CTCTAGGCGC ATAGGAACAA CTCCTAAATG CATGTGAGGG GTTTTCTCGT CCATGTGAAC
     4681 AGTCGCATAC GCAATATTTT GTTTCCCATA CTGCATTAAT GAATCGGCCA ACGCGCGGGG
     4741 AGAGGCGGTT TGCGTATTGG GCGCTCTTGC GCTTCCTCGC TCACTGACTC GCTGCGCTCG
     4801 GTCGTTCGGC TGCGGCGAGC GGTATCAGCT CACTCAAAGG CGGTAATACG GTTATCCACA
     4861 GAATCAGGGG CGCTAGCAAG GAGGATCCTT TAACTCTGGC AACCCTCAAA ATTGAATGAG
     4921 ACATGCTACA CCTCCGGATA ATAAATATAT ATAAACGTAT ATAGATTTCA TAAAGTCTAA
     4981 CACACTAGAC TTATTTACTT CGTAATTAAG TCGTTAAACC GTGTGCTCTA CGACCAAAAC
     5041 TATAAAACCT TTAAGAACTT TCTTTTTTTA CAAGAAAAAA GAAATTAGAT AAATCTCTCA
     5101 TATCTTTTAT TCAATAATCG CATCCGATTG CAGTATAAAT TTAACGATCA CTCATCATGT
     5161 TCATATTTAT CAGAGGTCGT GCTATAATTA TACTAATTTT ATAAGGAGGA AAAAATATGG
     5221 GCATTTTTAG TATTTTTGTA ATCAGCACAG TTCATTATCA ACCAAACAAA AAATAAGTGG
     5281 TTATAATGAA TCGTTAATAA GCAAAATTCA TATAACCAAA TTAAAGAGGG TTATAAATGA
     5341 ACGAGAAAAA TATAAAACAC AGTCAAAACT TTATTACTTC AAAACATAAT ATAGATAAAA
     5401 TAATGACAAA TATAAGATTA AATGAACATG ATAATATCTT TGAAATCGGC TCAGGAAAAG
     5461 GCCATTTTAC CCTTGAATTA GTAAAGAGGT GTAATTTCGT AACTGCCATT GAAATAGACC
     5521 ATAAATTATG CAAAACTACA GAAAATAAAC TTGTTGATCA CGATAATTTC CAAGTTTTAA
     5581 ACAAGGATAT ATTGCAGTTT AAATTTCCTA AAAACCAATC CTATAAAATA TATGGTAATA
     5641 TACCTTATAA CATAAGTACG GATATAATAC GCAAAATTGT TTTTGATAGT ATAGCTAATG
     5701 AGATTTATTT AATCGTGGAA TACGGGTTTG CTAAAAGATT ATTAAATACA AAACGCTCAT
     5761 TGGCATTACT TTTAATGGCA GAAGTTGATA TTTCTATATT AAGTATGGTT CCAAGAGAAT
     5821 ATTTTCATCC TAAACCTAAA GTGAATAGCT CACTTATCAG ATTAAGTAGA AAAAAATCAA
     5881 GAATATCACA CAAAGATAAA CAAAAGTATA ATTATTTCGT TATGAAATGG GTTAACAAAG
     5941 AATACAAGAA AATATTTACA AAAAATCAAT TTAACAATTC CTTAAAACAT GCAGGAATTG
     6001 ACGATTTAAA CAATATTAGC TTTGAACAAT TCTTATCTCT TTTCAATAGC TATAAATTAT
     6061 TTAATAAGTA AGCTTGTTAA GGGATGCATA AACTGCATCC CTTAACTTGT TTTTCGTGTG
     6121 CCTATTTTTT GTGAATCGAT TATGTCTTTT GCGCAGTCGG CCGCTATACC CTCGTCTCAA
     6181 CCAAAGCAAT CAACCCATCA ACCACCTGGT CGTTGGGATT GTCCTGACCG AAGCGGGACA
     6241 GGTCCACGAG CAGGCAATGC TTGTTGGGCA TGGTGAGGTG GATGTCTTTC ACTTCCGGCA
     6301 CGCAGCCGAG GACTTTTTGC GCCATATCGT AAAGTGTGTG CTGAACGGAT TCGCTTTCGT
     6361 GTTCAGCGAA AGAGGCGAGA AGGAGATTCC ttaagaccca ctttcacatt taagttgttt
     6421 ttctaatccg catatgatca attcaaggcc gaataagaag gctggctctg caccttggtg
     6481 atcaaataat tcgatagctt gtcgtaataa tggcggcata ctatcagtag taggtgtttc
     6541 cctttcttct ttagcgactt gatgctcttg atcttccaat acgcaaccta aagtaaaatg
     6601 ccccacagcg ctgagtgcat ataatgcatt ctctagtgaa aaaccttgtt ggcataaaaa
     6661 ggctaattga ttttcgagag tttcatactg tttttctgta ggccgtgtac ctaaatgtac
     6721 ttttgctcca tcgcgatgac ttagtaaagc acatctaaaa cttttagcgt tattacgtaa
     6781 aaaatcttgc cagctttccc cttctaaagg gcaaaagtga gtatggtgcc tatctaacat
     6841 ctcaatggct aaggcgtcga gcaaagcccg cttatttttt acatgccaat acaatgtagg
     6901 ctgctctaca cctagcttct gggcgagttt acgggttgtt aaaccttcga ttccgacctc
     6961 attaagcagc tctaatgcgc tgttaatcac tttactttta tctaatctag acatcatATA
     7021 TAGCACTCCT TTAAACTAAT TAATATTACT TTAGCACGTT CTGAAACATT TTGGGTTATT
     7081 TACCGTATAC TTGATTGTAA AACAAAAGGG AGGAAATcgc attccgaact tccctatcag
     7141 tgatagagat attgacttcc ctatcagtga tagagagtat agtaaGAGGC CCGGAGGGTT
     7201 TGTAAAGGAG GTTTTTAATG ggttctcacc accaccacca tcacACTACG GCTAGCGCGA
//
