# Supplementary material for: A genetic platform for a biocementation bacterium
Source: bioRxiv preprint, doi:10.64898/2025.12.05.692644, version 1 (2025-12-06)
Supplement: Plasmid Sequences [file 692644_file03.zip › Sporosarcina Plasmid Vectors/Promoter library variant plasmids/pGLU_511_40.gb]

LOCUS       pGLU_511_40             7260 bp ds-DNA     circular     02-DEC-2025
DEFINITION  .
FEATURES             Location/Qualifiers
     prokaryote t... 703..760
                     /label="TAmarelleT7"
                     /ApEinfo_revcolor="#f58a5e"
                     /ApEinfo_fwdcolor="#f58a5e"
     miscellaneous   774..1019
                     /label="oriT"
                     /ApEinfo_revcolor="#84b0dc"
                     /ApEinfo_fwdcolor="#84b0dc"
     miscellaneous   1043..1082
                     /label="UNSX"
                     /ApEinfo_revcolor="#9eafd2"
                     /ApEinfo_fwdcolor="#9eafd2"
     prokaryote p... 1083..1114
                     /label="L2U8H11"
                     /ApEinfo_revcolor="#75c6a9"
                     /ApEinfo_fwdcolor="#75c6a9"
     primer_bind     complement(1167..1187)
                     /label="M13-rev"
                     /ApEinfo_revcolor="#85dae9"
                     /ApEinfo_fwdcolor="#85dae9"
     primer_bind     complement(1171..1187)
                     /label="M13 rev"
                     /ApEinfo_revcolor="#c7b0e3"
                     /ApEinfo_fwdcolor="#c7b0e3"
     ori             1377..1765
                     /label="R6K ORI"
                     /ApEinfo_revcolor="#85dae9"
                     /ApEinfo_fwdcolor="#85dae9"
     terminator      1914..2008
                     /label="lambda t0 terminator"
                     /ApEinfo_revcolor="#faac61"
                     /ApEinfo_fwdcolor="#faac61"
     CDS             complement(2029..2688)
                     /label="cat"
                     /ApEinfo_revcolor="#ffef86"
                     /ApEinfo_fwdcolor="#ffef86"
     promoter        complement(2689..2791)
                     /label="Pcat"
                     /ApEinfo_revcolor="#9eafd2"
                     /ApEinfo_fwdcolor="#9eafd2"
     primer_bind     2892..2909
                     /label="M13-fwd"
                     /ApEinfo_revcolor="#85dae9"
                     /ApEinfo_fwdcolor="#85dae9"
     primer_bind     2893..2909
                     /label="M13 fwd"
                     /ApEinfo_revcolor="#d59687"
                     /ApEinfo_fwdcolor="#d59687"
     prokaryote t... 2962..2991
                     /label="L2U5H11"
                     /ApEinfo_revcolor="#f8d3a9"
                     /ApEinfo_fwdcolor="#f8d3a9"
     spacer          2992..3031
                     /label="UNS_1"
                     /ApEinfo_revcolor="#c6c9d1"
                     /ApEinfo_fwdcolor="#c6c9d1"
     miscellaneous   2992..3031
                     /label="UNS1"
                     /ApEinfo_revcolor="#9eafd2"
                     /ApEinfo_fwdcolor="#9eafd2"
     Primer site     3055..3084
                     /label="F-skpp-asm-15-mer-2x"
                     /ApEinfo_revcolor="#f58a5e"
                     /ApEinfo_fwdcolor="#f58a5e"
     misc_feature    3055..3084
                     /label="F primer binding"
                     /ApEinfo_revcolor="#d6b295"
                     /ApEinfo_fwdcolor="#d6b295"
     ORI barcode     3055..3134
                     /label="ORI_BC_30"
                     /ApEinfo_revcolor="#faac61"
                     /ApEinfo_fwdcolor="#faac61"
     Barcode         3085..3104
                     /label="BC.0030"
                     /ApEinfo_revcolor="#c6c9d1"
                     /ApEinfo_fwdcolor="#c6c9d1"
     Primer site     3105..3134
                     /label="R-skpp-asm-15-mer-2x"
                     /ApEinfo_revcolor="#f58a5e"
                     /ApEinfo_fwdcolor="#f58a5e"
     misc_feature    complement(3105..3134)
                     /label="R primer binding"
                     /ApEinfo_revcolor="#d6b295"
                     /ApEinfo_fwdcolor="#d6b295"
     ORI             3139..4870
                     /label="pTHT15 ORI"
                     /ApEinfo_revcolor="#f58a5e"
                     /ApEinfo_fwdcolor="#f58a5e"
     prokaryote p... 4884..5335
                     /label="PermC"
                     /ApEinfo_revcolor="#faac61"
                     /ApEinfo_fwdcolor="#faac61"
     RBS             5204..5214
                     /label="bsRBS"
                     /ApEinfo_revcolor="#b7e6d7"
                     /ApEinfo_fwdcolor="#b7e6d7"
     CDS             5337..6071
                     /label="ermC"
                     /ApEinfo_revcolor="#ffef86"
                     /ApEinfo_fwdcolor="#ffef86"
     prokaryote t... 6076..6161
                     /label="TermC"
                     /ApEinfo_revcolor="#f8d3a9"
                     /ApEinfo_fwdcolor="#f8d3a9"
     misc_feature    6170..6209
                     /label="UNS_8"
                     /ApEinfo_revcolor="#c6c9d1"
                     /ApEinfo_fwdcolor="#c6c9d1"
     prokaryote t... complement(6210..6390)
                     /label="TAmarelleT9"
                     /ApEinfo_revcolor="#f58a5e"
                     /ApEinfo_fwdcolor="#f58a5e"
     misc_feature    complement(6394..7017)
                     /label="tetR"
                     /ApEinfo_revcolor="#f58a5e"
                     /ApEinfo_fwdcolor="#f58a5e"
     prokaryote p... 7018..7117
                     /label="P4"
                     /ApEinfo_revcolor="#f58a5e"
                     /ApEinfo_fwdcolor="#f58a5e"
     prokaryote p... 7118..7217
                     /label="P3_c"
                     /ApEinfo_revcolor="#f58a5e"
                     /ApEinfo_fwdcolor="#f58a5e"
     misc_feature    7162..7180
                     /label="Tet Operator"
                     /ApEinfo_revcolor="#84b0dc"
                     /ApEinfo_fwdcolor="#84b0dc"
     NGS barcode     7245..7259
                     /label="Barcode 40"
                     /ApEinfo_revcolor="#faac61"
                     /ApEinfo_fwdcolor="#faac61"
     CDS             7260..698
                     /label="mScarlet-I"
                     /ApEinfo_revcolor="#ffef86"
                     /ApEinfo_fwdcolor="#ffef86"
ORIGIN
        1 TGGTGAGTAA GGGTGAAGCC GTGATTAAAG AGTTCATGCG CTTCAAAGTG CATATGGAGG
       61 GCTCAATGAA CGGCCATGAA TTTGAAATTG AAGGTGAAGG AGAAGGCCGT CCGTATGAGG
      121 GCACCCAGAC CGCCAAACTG AAAGTCACAA AGGGTGGCCC GCTGCCGTTT TCGTGGGATA
      181 TTTTATCCCC TCAATTCATG TACGGCAGCC GGGCGTTTAT TAAACACCCG GCGGATATCC
      241 CGGATTACTA TAAGCAATCT TTTCCAGAAG GCTTTAAATG GGAGCGCGTG ATGAATTTTG
      301 AAGACGGAGG TGCTGTTACC GTGACCCAGG ACACGAGCTT AGAAGACGGT ACCTTGATCT
      361 ATAAGGTAAA GCTGCGTGGT ACCAATTTCC CGCCGGATGG GCCAGTTATG CAGAAAAAGA
      421 CTATGGGCTG GGAAGCATCG ACGGAGCGTC TTTACCCCGA AGACGGCGTC CTGAAAGGCG
      481 ATATTAAAAT GGCCCTGCGA CTGAAAGACG GCGGTCGCTA CCTTGCAGAT TTCAAAACAA
      541 CGTATAAAGC GAAAAAACCT GTGCAGATGC CCGGGGCGTA CAACGTTGAT CGCAAACTAG
      601 ATATCACTTC ACACAACGAA GATTACACGG TAGTCGAACA GTATGAACGT AGCGAGGGGC
      661 GCCATAGCAC CGGAGGCATG GATGAACTCT ATAAATAAGC TTCGCTCGTG CTCGCCGCGA
      721 CCTTCCTCTT CATGCACCTC TTCGGCATCG GGCTGCACAA CGCTACAGAG GAGCTTTTCC
      781 GCTGCATAAC CCTGCTTCGG GGTCATTATA GCGATTTTTT CGGTATATCC ATCCTTTTTC
      841 GCACGATATA CAGGATTTTG CCAAAGGGTT CGTGTAGACT TTCCTTGGTG TATCCAACGG
      901 CGTCAGCCGG GCAGGATAGG TGAAGTAGGC CCACCCGCGA GCGGGTGTTC CTTCTTCACT
      961 GTCCCTTATT CGCACCTGGC GGTGCTCAAC GGGAATCCTG CTCTGCGAGG CTGGCCGTAC
     1021 GCTAGGTATA CTTGAGACCA CCCCAGGATA CATAGATTAC CACAACTCCG AGCCCTTCCA
     1081 CCTAGCGTGC TAACCACGCA CGCTATTGTT GTATAGGCTA GGTGGAGGCT CAGTGATGAT
     1141 AAGTCTGCGA TGGTGGATGC ATGTGTCATG GTCATAGCTG TTTCCTGTGT GAAATTGTTA
     1201 TCCGCTCAGA GGGCACAATC CTATTCCGCG CTATCCGACA ATCTCCAAGA CATTAGGTGG
     1261 AGTTCAGTTC GGCGTATGGC ATATGTCGCT GGAAAGAACA TGTGAGCAAA AGGCCAGCAA
     1321 AAGGCCAGGA ACCGTAAAAA GGCCGCGTTG CTGGCGTTac agctgggcgc gccccatgtc
     1381 agccgttaag tgttcctgtg tcactcaaaa ttgctttgag aggctctaag ggcttctcag
     1441 tgcgttacat ccctggcttg ttgtccacaa ccgttaaacc ttaaaggctt taaaagcctt
     1501 atatattctt ttttttctta taaaacttaa aaccttagag gctatttaag ttgctgattt
     1561 atattaattt tattgttcaa acatgagagc ttagtacgtg aaacatgaga gcttagtacg
     1621 ttagccatga gagcttagta cgttagccat gagggtttag ttcgttaaac atgagagctt
     1681 agtacgttaa acatgagagc ttagtacgtg aaacatgaga gcttagtacg tactatcaac
     1741 aggttgaact gctgatcttc agatcggcgc gccggccggc cGAAGATCCT TTGATCTTTT
     1801 CTACGGGGTC TGACGCTCTA TTCAACAAAG CCGCCGTCCC GTCAAGTCAG CGTAAATGGG
     1861 TAGGGGGCTT CAAATCGTCC CCCCATACGA TATAAGTTGT TACTAGTGCT TGGATTCTCA
     1921 CCAATAAAAA ACGCCCGGCG GCAACCGAGC GTTCTGAACA AATCCAGATG GAGTTCTGAG
     1981 GTCATTACTG GATCTATCAA CAGGAGTCCA AGCGAGCTCG ATATCAAATT ACGCCCCGCC
     2041 CTGCCACTCA TCGCAGTACT GTTGTAATTC ATTAAGCATT CTGCCGACAT GGAAGCCATC
     2101 ACAAACGGCA TGATGAACCT GAATCGCCAG CGGCATCAGC ACCTTGTCGC CTTGCGTATA
     2161 ATATTTGCCC ATGGTGAAAA CGGGGGCGAA GAAGTTGTCC ATATTGGCCA CGTTTAAATC
     2221 AAAACTGGTG AAACTCACCC AGGGATTGGC TGAGACGAAA AACATATTCT CAATAAACCC
     2281 TTTAGGGAAA TAGGCCAGGT TTTCACCGTA ACACGCCACA TCTTGCGAAT ATATGTGTAG
     2341 AAACTGCCGG AAATCGTCGT GGTATTCACT CCAGAGCGAT GAAAACGTTT CAGTTTGCTC
     2401 ATGGAAAACG GTGTAACAAG GGTGAACACT ATCCCATATC ACCAGCTCAC CGTCTTTCAT
     2461 TGCCATACGA AATTCCGGAT GAGCATTCAT CAGGCGGGCA AGAATGTGAA TAAAGGCCGG
     2521 ATAAAACTTG TGCTTATTTT TCTTTACGGT CTTTAAAAAG GCCGTAATAT CCAGCTGAAC
     2581 GGTCTGGTTA TAGGTACATT GAGCAACTGA CTGAAATGCC TCAAAATGTT CTTTACGATG
     2641 CCATTGGGAT ATATCAACGG TGGTATATCC AGTGATTTTT TTCTCCATTT TAGCTTCCTT
     2701 AGCTCCTGAA AATCTCGATA ACTCAAAAAA TACGCCCGGT AGTGATCTTA TTTCATTATG
     2761 GTGAAAGTTG GAACCTCTTA CGTGCCGATC AACGTCTCAT TGATACCTGA AACAAAACCC
     2821 ATCGTACGGC CAAGGAAGTC TCCAATAACT GTGATCCACC ACAAGCGCCA GGGTTTTCCC
     2881 AGTCACGACG TTGTAAAACG ACGGCCAGTC ATGCATAATC CGCACGCATC TGGAATAAGG
     2941 AAGTGCCATT CCGCCTGACC TTAGCGTGCG AACAGCACGC TATTGTTGTA TCATTACTCG
     3001 CATCCATTCT CAGGCTGTCT CGTCTCGTCT CCGAGGTCTC AGGAGAATGA GTCAGGGTCA
     3061 CGCGTAGGAC GCGTCGAGTA GGGTTTCTTG TCGACTCCAT GTCAGTTCCG CAGCCACACG
     3121 CCGTGTGAAG CTGGGGAGGT TCATTTGATA TGCCTCCTAA ATTTTTATCT AAAGTGAATT
     3181 TAGGAGGCTT ACTTGTCTGC TTTCTTCATT AGAATCAATC CTTTTTTAAA AGTCAATCCC
     3241 GTTTGTTGAA CTACTCTTTA ATAAAATAAT TTTTCCGTTC CCAATTCCAC ATTGCAATAA
     3301 TAGAAAATCC ATCTTCATCG GCTTTTTCGT CATCATCTGT ATGAATCAAA TCGCCTTCTT
     3361 CTGTGTCATC AAGGTTTAAT TTTTTATGTA TTTCTTTTAA CAAACCACCA TAGGAGATTA
     3421 ACCTTTTACG GTGTAAACCT TCCTCCAAAT CAGACAAACG TTTCAAATTC TTTTCTTCAT
     3481 CATCGGTCAT AAAATCCGTA TCCTTTACAG GATATTTTGC AGTTTCGTCA ATTGCCGATT
     3541 GTATATCCGA TTTATATTTA TTTTTCGGTC GAATCATTTG AACTTTTACA TTTGGATCAT
     3601 AGTCTAATTT CATTGCCTTT TTCCAAAATT GAATCCATTG TTTTTGATTC ACGTAGTTTT
     3661 CTGTATTCTT AAAATAAGTT GGTTCCACAC ATACCAATAC ATGCATGTGC TGATTATAAG
     3721 AATTATCTTT ATTATTTATT GTCACTTCCG TTGCACGCAT AAAACCAACA AGATTTTTAT
     3781 TAATTTTTTT ATATTGCATC ATTCGGCGAA ATCCTTGAGC CATATCTGAC AAACTCTTAT
     3841 TTAATTCTTC GCCATCATAA ACATTTTTAA CTGTTAATGT GAGAAACAAC CAACGAACTG
     3901 TTGGCTTTTG TTTAATAACT TCAGCAACAA CCTTTTGTGA CTGAATGCCA TGTTTCATTG
     3961 CTCTCCTCCA GTTGCACATT GGACAAAGCC TGGATTTACA AAACCACACT CGATACAACT
     4021 TTCTTTCGCC TGTTTCACGA TTTTGTTTAT ACTCTAATAT TTCAGCACAA TCTTTTACTC
     4081 TTTCAGCCTT TTTAAATTCA AGAATATGCA GAAGTTCAAA GTAATCAACA TTAGCGATTT
     4141 TCTTTTCTCT CCATGGCCTC ACTTTTCCAC TTTTTGTCTT GTCCACTAAA ACCCTTGATT
     4201 TTTCATCTGA ATAAATGCTA CTATTAGGAC ACATAATATT AAAAGAAACC CCCATCTATT
     4261 TAGTTATTTG TTTGGTCACT TATAACTTTA ACAGATGGGG TTTTTCTGTG CAACCAATTT
     4321 TAAGGGTTTT CAATACTTTA AAACACATAC ATACCAACAC TTCAACGCAC CTTTCAGCAA
     4381 CTAAAATAAA AATGACGTTA TTTCTATATG TATCAAGAAT AGAAAGAACT CGTTTTTCGC
     4441 TACGCTCAAA ACGCAAAAAA AGCACTCATT CGAGTGCTTT TTCTTATCGC TCCAAATCAT
     4501 GCGATTTTTT CCTCTTTGCT TTTCTTTGCT CACGAAGTTC TCGATCACGC TGCAAAACAT
     4561 CTTGAAGCGA AAAAGTATTC TTCTTTTCTT CCGATCGCTC ATGCTGACGC ACGAAAAGCC
     4621 CTCTAGGCGC ATAGGAACAA CTCCTAAATG CATGTGAGGG GTTTTCTCGT CCATGTGAAC
     4681 AGTCGCATAC GCAATATTTT GTTTCCCATA CTGCATTAAT GAATCGGCCA ACGCGCGGGG
     4741 AGAGGCGGTT TGCGTATTGG GCGCTCTTGC GCTTCCTCGC TCACTGACTC GCTGCGCTCG
     4801 GTCGTTCGGC TGCGGCGAGC GGTATCAGCT CACTCAAAGG CGGTAATACG GTTATCCACA
     4861 GAATCAGGGG CGCTAGCAAG GAGGATCCTT TAACTCTGGC AACCCTCAAA ATTGAATGAG
     4921 ACATGCTACA CCTCCGGATA ATAAATATAT ATAAACGTAT ATAGATTTCA TAAAGTCTAA
     4981 CACACTAGAC TTATTTACTT CGTAATTAAG TCGTTAAACC GTGTGCTCTA CGACCAAAAC
     5041 TATAAAACCT TTAAGAACTT TCTTTTTTTA CAAGAAAAAA GAAATTAGAT AAATCTCTCA
     5101 TATCTTTTAT TCAATAATCG CATCCGATTG CAGTATAAAT TTAACGATCA CTCATCATGT
     5161 TCATATTTAT CAGAGGTCGT GCTATAATTA TACTAATTTT ATAAGGAGGA AAAAATATGG
     5221 GCATTTTTAG TATTTTTGTA ATCAGCACAG TTCATTATCA ACCAAACAAA AAATAAGTGG
     5281 TTATAATGAA TCGTTAATAA GCAAAATTCA TATAACCAAA TTAAAGAGGG TTATAAATGA
     5341 ACGAGAAAAA TATAAAACAC AGTCAAAACT TTATTACTTC AAAACATAAT ATAGATAAAA
     5401 TAATGACAAA TATAAGATTA AATGAACATG ATAATATCTT TGAAATCGGC TCAGGAAAAG
     5461 GCCATTTTAC CCTTGAATTA GTAAAGAGGT GTAATTTCGT AACTGCCATT GAAATAGACC
     5521 ATAAATTATG CAAAACTACA GAAAATAAAC TTGTTGATCA CGATAATTTC CAAGTTTTAA
     5581 ACAAGGATAT ATTGCAGTTT AAATTTCCTA AAAACCAATC CTATAAAATA TATGGTAATA
     5641 TACCTTATAA CATAAGTACG GATATAATAC GCAAAATTGT TTTTGATAGT ATAGCTAATG
     5701 AGATTTATTT AATCGTGGAA TACGGGTTTG CTAAAAGATT ATTAAATACA AAACGCTCAT
     5761 TGGCATTACT TTTAATGGCA GAAGTTGATA TTTCTATATT AAGTATGGTT CCAAGAGAAT
     5821 ATTTTCATCC TAAACCTAAA GTGAATAGCT CACTTATCAG ATTAAGTAGA AAAAAATCAA
     5881 GAATATCACA CAAAGATAAA CAAAAGTATA ATTATTTCGT TATGAAATGG GTTAACAAAG
     5941 AATACAAGAA AATATTTACA AAAAATCAAT TTAACAATTC CTTAAAACAT GCAGGAATTG
     6001 ACGATTTAAA CAATATTAGC TTTGAACAAT TCTTATCTCT TTTCAATAGC TATAAATTAT
     6061 TTAATAAGTA AGCTTGTTAA GGGATGCATA AACTGCATCC CTTAACTTGT TTTTCGTGTG
     6121 CCTATTTTTT GTGAATCGAT TATGTCTTTT GCGCAGTCGG CCGCTATACC CTCGTCTCAA
     6181 CCAAAGCAAT CAACCCATCA ACCACCTGGT CGTTGGGATT GTCCTGACCG AAGCGGGACA
     6241 GGTCCACGAG CAGGCAATGC TTGTTGGGCA TGGTGAGGTG GATGTCTTTC ACTTCCGGCA
     6301 CGCAGCCGAG GACTTTTTGC GCCATATCGT AAAGTGTGTG CTGAACGGAT TCGCTTTCGT
     6361 GTTCAGCGAA AGAGGCGAGA AGGAGATTCC ttaagaccca ctttcacatt taagttgttt
     6421 ttctaatccg catatgatca attcaaggcc gaataagaag gctggctctg caccttggtg
     6481 atcaaataat tcgatagctt gtcgtaataa tggcggcata ctatcagtag taggtgtttc
     6541 cctttcttct ttagcgactt gatgctcttg atcttccaat acgcaaccta aagtaaaatg
     6601 ccccacagcg ctgagtgcat ataatgcatt ctctagtgaa aaaccttgtt ggcataaaaa
     6661 ggctaattga ttttcgagag tttcatactg tttttctgta ggccgtgtac ctaaatgtac
     6721 ttttgctcca tcgcgatgac ttagtaaagc acatctaaaa cttttagcgt tattacgtaa
     6781 aaaatcttgc cagctttccc cttctaaagg gcaaaagtga gtatggtgcc tatctaacat
     6841 ctcaatggct aaggcgtcga gcaaagcccg cttatttttt acatgccaat acaatgtagg
     6901 ctgctctaca cctagcttct gggcgagttt acgggttgtt aaaccttcga ttccgacctc
     6961 attaagcagc tctaatgcgc tgttaatcac tttactttta tctaatctag acatcatGGA
     7021 GCCTACCTCC CTTTAGTCTT ATCGCTGGCA ACTGGATTTT TATAAGTAAG TAAGGAGAAA
     7081 GCAGTCACTT TCCCCTTACT TTAAATATGA TTCAACTata ttgaaagatc atgacgttat
     7141 gctatactga aacagttgtc atccctatca gtgatagaga taaaatagat ttacaaaaga
     7201 ttcggaggtt ttttaacATG ggttctcacc accaccacca tcacACGACA ACGACTGCGA
//
