# Supplementary material for: A genetic platform for a biocementation bacterium
Source: bioRxiv preprint, doi:10.64898/2025.12.05.692644, version 1 (2025-12-06)
Supplement: Plasmid Sequences [file 692644_file03.zip › Sporosarcina Plasmid Vectors/Promoter library variant plasmids/pGLU_511_11.gb]

LOCUS       pGLU_511_11             7260 bp ds-DNA     circular     02-DEC-2025
DEFINITION  .
FEATURES             Location/Qualifiers
     prokaryote t... 703..760
                     /label="TAmarelleT7"
                     /ApEinfo_revcolor="#f58a5e"
                     /ApEinfo_fwdcolor="#f58a5e"
     miscellaneous   774..1019
                     /label="oriT"
                     /ApEinfo_revcolor="#84b0dc"
                     /ApEinfo_fwdcolor="#84b0dc"
     miscellaneous   1043..1082
                     /label="UNSX"
                     /ApEinfo_revcolor="#9eafd2"
                     /ApEinfo_fwdcolor="#9eafd2"
     prokaryote p... 1083..1114
                     /label="L2U8H11"
                     /ApEinfo_revcolor="#75c6a9"
                     /ApEinfo_fwdcolor="#75c6a9"
     primer_bind     complement(1167..1187)
                     /label="M13-rev"
                     /ApEinfo_revcolor="#85dae9"
                     /ApEinfo_fwdcolor="#85dae9"
     primer_bind     complement(1171..1187)
                     /label="M13 rev"
                     /ApEinfo_revcolor="#c7b0e3"
                     /ApEinfo_fwdcolor="#c7b0e3"
     ori             1377..1765
                     /label="R6K ORI"
                     /ApEinfo_revcolor="#85dae9"
                     /ApEinfo_fwdcolor="#85dae9"
     terminator      1914..2008
                     /label="lambda t0 terminator"
                     /ApEinfo_revcolor="#faac61"
                     /ApEinfo_fwdcolor="#faac61"
     CDS             complement(2029..2688)
                     /label="cat"
                     /ApEinfo_revcolor="#ffef86"
                     /ApEinfo_fwdcolor="#ffef86"
     promoter        complement(2689..2791)
                     /label="Pcat"
                     /ApEinfo_revcolor="#9eafd2"
                     /ApEinfo_fwdcolor="#9eafd2"
     primer_bind     2892..2909
                     /label="M13-fwd"
                     /ApEinfo_revcolor="#85dae9"
                     /ApEinfo_fwdcolor="#85dae9"
     primer_bind     2893..2909
                     /label="M13 fwd"
                     /ApEinfo_revcolor="#d59687"
                     /ApEinfo_fwdcolor="#d59687"
     prokaryote t... 2962..2991
                     /label="L2U5H11"
                     /ApEinfo_revcolor="#f8d3a9"
                     /ApEinfo_fwdcolor="#f8d3a9"
     spacer          2992..3031
                     /label="UNS_1"
                     /ApEinfo_revcolor="#c6c9d1"
                     /ApEinfo_fwdcolor="#c6c9d1"
     miscellaneous   2992..3031
                     /label="UNS1"
                     /ApEinfo_revcolor="#9eafd2"
                     /ApEinfo_fwdcolor="#9eafd2"
     misc_feature    3055..3084
                     /label="F primer binding"
                     /ApEinfo_revcolor="#d6b295"
                     /ApEinfo_fwdcolor="#d6b295"
     Primer site     3055..3084
                     /label="F-skpp-asm-15-mer-2x"
                     /ApEinfo_revcolor="#f58a5e"
                     /ApEinfo_fwdcolor="#f58a5e"
     ORI barcode     3055..3134
                     /label="ORI_BC_30"
                     /ApEinfo_revcolor="#faac61"
                     /ApEinfo_fwdcolor="#faac61"
     Barcode         3085..3104
                     /label="BC.0030"
                     /ApEinfo_revcolor="#c6c9d1"
                     /ApEinfo_fwdcolor="#c6c9d1"
     Primer site     3105..3134
                     /label="R-skpp-asm-15-mer-2x"
                     /ApEinfo_revcolor="#f58a5e"
                     /ApEinfo_fwdcolor="#f58a5e"
     misc_feature    complement(3105..3134)
                     /label="R primer binding"
                     /ApEinfo_revcolor="#d6b295"
                     /ApEinfo_fwdcolor="#d6b295"
     ORI             3139..4870
                     /label="pTHT15 ORI"
                     /ApEinfo_revcolor="#f58a5e"
                     /ApEinfo_fwdcolor="#f58a5e"
     prokaryote p... 4884..5335
                     /label="PermC"
                     /ApEinfo_revcolor="#faac61"
                     /ApEinfo_fwdcolor="#faac61"
     RBS             5204..5214
                     /label="bsRBS"
                     /ApEinfo_revcolor="#b7e6d7"
                     /ApEinfo_fwdcolor="#b7e6d7"
     CDS             5337..6071
                     /label="ermC"
                     /ApEinfo_revcolor="#ffef86"
                     /ApEinfo_fwdcolor="#ffef86"
     prokaryote t... 6076..6161
                     /label="TermC"
                     /ApEinfo_revcolor="#f8d3a9"
                     /ApEinfo_fwdcolor="#f8d3a9"
     misc_feature    6170..6209
                     /label="UNS_8"
                     /ApEinfo_revcolor="#c6c9d1"
                     /ApEinfo_fwdcolor="#c6c9d1"
     prokaryote t... complement(6210..6390)
                     /label="TAmarelleT9"
                     /ApEinfo_revcolor="#f58a5e"
                     /ApEinfo_fwdcolor="#f58a5e"
     misc_feature    complement(6394..7017)
                     /label="tetR"
                     /ApEinfo_revcolor="#f58a5e"
                     /ApEinfo_fwdcolor="#f58a5e"
     prokaryote p... 7018..7117
                     /label="P10"
                     /ApEinfo_revcolor="#f58a5e"
                     /ApEinfo_fwdcolor="#f58a5e"
     prokaryote p... 7118..7217
                     /label="P1_c"
                     /ApEinfo_revcolor="#f58a5e"
                     /ApEinfo_fwdcolor="#f58a5e"
     misc_feature    7154..7172
                     /label="Tet Operator"
                     /ApEinfo_revcolor="#84b0dc"
                     /ApEinfo_fwdcolor="#84b0dc"
     NGS barcode     7245..7259
                     /label="Barcode 11"
                     /ApEinfo_revcolor="#faac61"
                     /ApEinfo_fwdcolor="#faac61"
     CDS             7260..698
                     /label="mScarlet-I"
                     /ApEinfo_revcolor="#ffef86"
                     /ApEinfo_fwdcolor="#ffef86"
ORIGIN
        1 TGGTGAGTAA GGGTGAAGCC GTGATTAAAG AGTTCATGCG CTTCAAAGTG CATATGGAGG
       61 GCTCAATGAA CGGCCATGAA TTTGAAATTG AAGGTGAAGG AGAAGGCCGT CCGTATGAGG
      121 GCACCCAGAC CGCCAAACTG AAAGTCACAA AGGGTGGCCC GCTGCCGTTT TCGTGGGATA
      181 TTTTATCCCC TCAATTCATG TACGGCAGCC GGGCGTTTAT TAAACACCCG GCGGATATCC
      241 CGGATTACTA TAAGCAATCT TTTCCAGAAG GCTTTAAATG GGAGCGCGTG ATGAATTTTG
      301 AAGACGGAGG TGCTGTTACC GTGACCCAGG ACACGAGCTT AGAAGACGGT ACCTTGATCT
      361 ATAAGGTAAA GCTGCGTGGT ACCAATTTCC CGCCGGATGG GCCAGTTATG CAGAAAAAGA
      421 CTATGGGCTG GGAAGCATCG ACGGAGCGTC TTTACCCCGA AGACGGCGTC CTGAAAGGCG
      481 ATATTAAAAT GGCCCTGCGA CTGAAAGACG GCGGTCGCTA CCTTGCAGAT TTCAAAACAA
      541 CGTATAAAGC GAAAAAACCT GTGCAGATGC CCGGGGCGTA CAACGTTGAT CGCAAACTAG
      601 ATATCACTTC ACACAACGAA GATTACACGG TAGTCGAACA GTATGAACGT AGCGAGGGGC
      661 GCCATAGCAC CGGAGGCATG GATGAACTCT ATAAATAAGC TTCGCTCGTG CTCGCCGCGA
      721 CCTTCCTCTT CATGCACCTC TTCGGCATCG GGCTGCACAA CGCTACAGAG GAGCTTTTCC
      781 GCTGCATAAC CCTGCTTCGG GGTCATTATA GCGATTTTTT CGGTATATCC ATCCTTTTTC
      841 GCACGATATA CAGGATTTTG CCAAAGGGTT CGTGTAGACT TTCCTTGGTG TATCCAACGG
      901 CGTCAGCCGG GCAGGATAGG TGAAGTAGGC CCACCCGCGA GCGGGTGTTC CTTCTTCACT
      961 GTCCCTTATT CGCACCTGGC GGTGCTCAAC GGGAATCCTG CTCTGCGAGG CTGGCCGTAC
     1021 GCTAGGTATA CTTGAGACCA CCCCAGGATA CATAGATTAC CACAACTCCG AGCCCTTCCA
     1081 CCTAGCGTGC TAACCACGCA CGCTATTGTT GTATAGGCTA GGTGGAGGCT CAGTGATGAT
     1141 AAGTCTGCGA TGGTGGATGC ATGTGTCATG GTCATAGCTG TTTCCTGTGT GAAATTGTTA
     1201 TCCGCTCAGA GGGCACAATC CTATTCCGCG CTATCCGACA ATCTCCAAGA CATTAGGTGG
     1261 AGTTCAGTTC GGCGTATGGC ATATGTCGCT GGAAAGAACA TGTGAGCAAA AGGCCAGCAA
     1321 AAGGCCAGGA ACCGTAAAAA GGCCGCGTTG CTGGCGTTac agctgggcgc gccccatgtc
     1381 agccgttaag tgttcctgtg tcactcaaaa ttgctttgag aggctctaag ggcttctcag
     1441 tgcgttacat ccctggcttg ttgtccacaa ccgttaaacc ttaaaggctt taaaagcctt
     1501 atatattctt ttttttctta taaaacttaa aaccttagag gctatttaag ttgctgattt
     1561 atattaattt tattgttcaa acatgagagc ttagtacgtg aaacatgaga gcttagtacg
     1621 ttagccatga gagcttagta cgttagccat gagggtttag ttcgttaaac atgagagctt
     1681 agtacgttaa acatgagagc ttagtacgtg aaacatgaga gcttagtacg tactatcaac
     1741 aggttgaact gctgatcttc agatcggcgc gccggccggc cGAAGATCCT TTGATCTTTT
     1801 CTACGGGGTC TGACGCTCTA TTCAACAAAG CCGCCGTCCC GTCAAGTCAG CGTAAATGGG
     1861 TAGGGGGCTT CAAATCGTCC CCCCATACGA TATAAGTTGT TACTAGTGCT TGGATTCTCA
     1921 CCAATAAAAA ACGCCCGGCG GCAACCGAGC GTTCTGAACA AATCCAGATG GAGTTCTGAG
     1981 GTCATTACTG GATCTATCAA CAGGAGTCCA AGCGAGCTCG ATATCAAATT ACGCCCCGCC
     2041 CTGCCACTCA TCGCAGTACT GTTGTAATTC ATTAAGCATT CTGCCGACAT GGAAGCCATC
     2101 ACAAACGGCA TGATGAACCT GAATCGCCAG CGGCATCAGC ACCTTGTCGC CTTGCGTATA
     2161 ATATTTGCCC ATGGTGAAAA CGGGGGCGAA GAAGTTGTCC ATATTGGCCA CGTTTAAATC
     2221 AAAACTGGTG AAACTCACCC AGGGATTGGC TGAGACGAAA AACATATTCT CAATAAACCC
     2281 TTTAGGGAAA TAGGCCAGGT TTTCACCGTA ACACGCCACA TCTTGCGAAT ATATGTGTAG
     2341 AAACTGCCGG AAATCGTCGT GGTATTCACT CCAGAGCGAT GAAAACGTTT CAGTTTGCTC
     2401 ATGGAAAACG GTGTAACAAG GGTGAACACT ATCCCATATC ACCAGCTCAC CGTCTTTCAT
     2461 TGCCATACGA AATTCCGGAT GAGCATTCAT CAGGCGGGCA AGAATGTGAA TAAAGGCCGG
     2521 ATAAAACTTG TGCTTATTTT TCTTTACGGT CTTTAAAAAG GCCGTAATAT CCAGCTGAAC
     2581 GGTCTGGTTA TAGGTACATT GAGCAACTGA CTGAAATGCC TCAAAATGTT CTTTACGATG
     2641 CCATTGGGAT ATATCAACGG TGGTATATCC AGTGATTTTT TTCTCCATTT TAGCTTCCTT
     2701 AGCTCCTGAA AATCTCGATA ACTCAAAAAA TACGCCCGGT AGTGATCTTA TTTCATTATG
     2761 GTGAAAGTTG GAACCTCTTA CGTGCCGATC AACGTCTCAT TGATACCTGA AACAAAACCC
     2821 ATCGTACGGC CAAGGAAGTC TCCAATAACT GTGATCCACC ACAAGCGCCA GGGTTTTCCC
     2881 AGTCACGACG TTGTAAAACG ACGGCCAGTC ATGCATAATC CGCACGCATC TGGAATAAGG
     2941 AAGTGCCATT CCGCCTGACC TTAGCGTGCG AACAGCACGC TATTGTTGTA TCATTACTCG
     3001 CATCCATTCT CAGGCTGTCT CGTCTCGTCT CCGAGGTCTC AGGAGAATGA GTCAGGGTCA
     3061 CGCGTAGGAC GCGTCGAGTA GGGTTTCTTG TCGACTCCAT GTCAGTTCCG CAGCCACACG
     3121 CCGTGTGAAG CTGGGGAGGT TCATTTGATA TGCCTCCTAA ATTTTTATCT AAAGTGAATT
     3181 TAGGAGGCTT ACTTGTCTGC TTTCTTCATT AGAATCAATC CTTTTTTAAA AGTCAATCCC
     3241 GTTTGTTGAA CTACTCTTTA ATAAAATAAT TTTTCCGTTC CCAATTCCAC ATTGCAATAA
     3301 TAGAAAATCC ATCTTCATCG GCTTTTTCGT CATCATCTGT ATGAATCAAA TCGCCTTCTT
     3361 CTGTGTCATC AAGGTTTAAT TTTTTATGTA TTTCTTTTAA CAAACCACCA TAGGAGATTA
     3421 ACCTTTTACG GTGTAAACCT TCCTCCAAAT CAGACAAACG TTTCAAATTC TTTTCTTCAT
     3481 CATCGGTCAT AAAATCCGTA TCCTTTACAG GATATTTTGC AGTTTCGTCA ATTGCCGATT
     3541 GTATATCCGA TTTATATTTA TTTTTCGGTC GAATCATTTG AACTTTTACA TTTGGATCAT
     3601 AGTCTAATTT CATTGCCTTT TTCCAAAATT GAATCCATTG TTTTTGATTC ACGTAGTTTT
     3661 CTGTATTCTT AAAATAAGTT GGTTCCACAC ATACCAATAC ATGCATGTGC TGATTATAAG
     3721 AATTATCTTT ATTATTTATT GTCACTTCCG TTGCACGCAT AAAACCAACA AGATTTTTAT
     3781 TAATTTTTTT ATATTGCATC ATTCGGCGAA ATCCTTGAGC CATATCTGAC AAACTCTTAT
     3841 TTAATTCTTC GCCATCATAA ACATTTTTAA CTGTTAATGT GAGAAACAAC CAACGAACTG
     3901 TTGGCTTTTG TTTAATAACT TCAGCAACAA CCTTTTGTGA CTGAATGCCA TGTTTCATTG
     3961 CTCTCCTCCA GTTGCACATT GGACAAAGCC TGGATTTACA AAACCACACT CGATACAACT
     4021 TTCTTTCGCC TGTTTCACGA TTTTGTTTAT ACTCTAATAT TTCAGCACAA TCTTTTACTC
     4081 TTTCAGCCTT TTTAAATTCA AGAATATGCA GAAGTTCAAA GTAATCAACA TTAGCGATTT
     4141 TCTTTTCTCT CCATGGCCTC ACTTTTCCAC TTTTTGTCTT GTCCACTAAA ACCCTTGATT
     4201 TTTCATCTGA ATAAATGCTA CTATTAGGAC ACATAATATT AAAAGAAACC CCCATCTATT
     4261 TAGTTATTTG TTTGGTCACT TATAACTTTA ACAGATGGGG TTTTTCTGTG CAACCAATTT
     4321 TAAGGGTTTT CAATACTTTA AAACACATAC ATACCAACAC TTCAACGCAC CTTTCAGCAA
     4381 CTAAAATAAA AATGACGTTA TTTCTATATG TATCAAGAAT AGAAAGAACT CGTTTTTCGC
     4441 TACGCTCAAA ACGCAAAAAA AGCACTCATT CGAGTGCTTT TTCTTATCGC TCCAAATCAT
     4501 GCGATTTTTT CCTCTTTGCT TTTCTTTGCT CACGAAGTTC TCGATCACGC TGCAAAACAT
     4561 CTTGAAGCGA AAAAGTATTC TTCTTTTCTT CCGATCGCTC ATGCTGACGC ACGAAAAGCC
     4621 CTCTAGGCGC ATAGGAACAA CTCCTAAATG CATGTGAGGG GTTTTCTCGT CCATGTGAAC
     4681 AGTCGCATAC GCAATATTTT GTTTCCCATA CTGCATTAAT GAATCGGCCA ACGCGCGGGG
     4741 AGAGGCGGTT TGCGTATTGG GCGCTCTTGC GCTTCCTCGC TCACTGACTC GCTGCGCTCG
     4801 GTCGTTCGGC TGCGGCGAGC GGTATCAGCT CACTCAAAGG CGGTAATACG GTTATCCACA
     4861 GAATCAGGGG CGCTAGCAAG GAGGATCCTT TAACTCTGGC AACCCTCAAA ATTGAATGAG
     4921 ACATGCTACA CCTCCGGATA ATAAATATAT ATAAACGTAT ATAGATTTCA TAAAGTCTAA
     4981 CACACTAGAC TTATTTACTT CGTAATTAAG TCGTTAAACC GTGTGCTCTA CGACCAAAAC
     5041 TATAAAACCT TTAAGAACTT TCTTTTTTTA CAAGAAAAAA GAAATTAGAT AAATCTCTCA
     5101 TATCTTTTAT TCAATAATCG CATCCGATTG CAGTATAAAT TTAACGATCA CTCATCATGT
     5161 TCATATTTAT CAGAGGTCGT GCTATAATTA TACTAATTTT ATAAGGAGGA AAAAATATGG
     5221 GCATTTTTAG TATTTTTGTA ATCAGCACAG TTCATTATCA ACCAAACAAA AAATAAGTGG
     5281 TTATAATGAA TCGTTAATAA GCAAAATTCA TATAACCAAA TTAAAGAGGG TTATAAATGA
     5341 ACGAGAAAAA TATAAAACAC AGTCAAAACT TTATTACTTC AAAACATAAT ATAGATAAAA
     5401 TAATGACAAA TATAAGATTA AATGAACATG ATAATATCTT TGAAATCGGC TCAGGAAAAG
     5461 GCCATTTTAC CCTTGAATTA GTAAAGAGGT GTAATTTCGT AACTGCCATT GAAATAGACC
     5521 ATAAATTATG CAAAACTACA GAAAATAAAC TTGTTGATCA CGATAATTTC CAAGTTTTAA
     5581 ACAAGGATAT ATTGCAGTTT AAATTTCCTA AAAACCAATC CTATAAAATA TATGGTAATA
     5641 TACCTTATAA CATAAGTACG GATATAATAC GCAAAATTGT TTTTGATAGT ATAGCTAATG
     5701 AGATTTATTT AATCGTGGAA TACGGGTTTG CTAAAAGATT ATTAAATACA AAACGCTCAT
     5761 TGGCATTACT TTTAATGGCA GAAGTTGATA TTTCTATATT AAGTATGGTT CCAAGAGAAT
     5821 ATTTTCATCC TAAACCTAAA GTGAATAGCT CACTTATCAG ATTAAGTAGA AAAAAATCAA
     5881 GAATATCACA CAAAGATAAA CAAAAGTATA ATTATTTCGT TATGAAATGG GTTAACAAAG
     5941 AATACAAGAA AATATTTACA AAAAATCAAT TTAACAATTC CTTAAAACAT GCAGGAATTG
     6001 ACGATTTAAA CAATATTAGC TTTGAACAAT TCTTATCTCT TTTCAATAGC TATAAATTAT
     6061 TTAATAAGTA AGCTTGTTAA GGGATGCATA AACTGCATCC CTTAACTTGT TTTTCGTGTG
     6121 CCTATTTTTT GTGAATCGAT TATGTCTTTT GCGCAGTCGG CCGCTATACC CTCGTCTCAA
     6181 CCAAAGCAAT CAACCCATCA ACCACCTGGT CGTTGGGATT GTCCTGACCG AAGCGGGACA
     6241 GGTCCACGAG CAGGCAATGC TTGTTGGGCA TGGTGAGGTG GATGTCTTTC ACTTCCGGCA
     6301 CGCAGCCGAG GACTTTTTGC GCCATATCGT AAAGTGTGTG CTGAACGGAT TCGCTTTCGT
     6361 GTTCAGCGAA AGAGGCGAGA AGGAGATTCC ttaagaccca ctttcacatt taagttgttt
     6421 ttctaatccg catatgatca attcaaggcc gaataagaag gctggctctg caccttggtg
     6481 atcaaataat tcgatagctt gtcgtaataa tggcggcata ctatcagtag taggtgtttc
     6541 cctttcttct ttagcgactt gatgctcttg atcttccaat acgcaaccta aagtaaaatg
     6601 ccccacagcg ctgagtgcat ataatgcatt ctctagtgaa aaaccttgtt ggcataaaaa
     6661 ggctaattga ttttcgagag tttcatactg tttttctgta ggccgtgtac ctaaatgtac
     6721 ttttgctcca tcgcgatgac ttagtaaagc acatctaaaa cttttagcgt tattacgtaa
     6781 aaaatcttgc cagctttccc cttctaaagg gcaaaagtga gtatggtgcc tatctaacat
     6841 ctcaatggct aaggcgtcga gcaaagcccg cttatttttt acatgccaat acaatgtagg
     6901 ctgctctaca cctagcttct gggcgagttt acgggttgtt aaaccttcga ttccgacctc
     6961 attaagcagc tctaatgcgc tgttaatcac tttactttta tctaatctag acatcatACT
     7021 TAAAACATCC TTCCAGATTA TCTTCTGTTA GTATACACAA AAAAAGATGA TGATGCCCTA
     7081 AAAGAGCACC ATCACCGTAT GAGTTTTTCA AAATCTTttt tcagtataaa taagctatag
     7141 agtataggtg acttccctat cagtgataga gaCtataaaa ataaaaaact ttcatatact
     7201 taaggaggct ttccataATG ggttctcacc accaccacca tcacACAACT TCTGCAGCGA
//
