# Supplementary material for: A genetic platform for a biocementation bacterium
Source: bioRxiv preprint, doi:10.64898/2025.12.05.692644, version 1 (2025-12-06)
Supplement: Plasmid Sequences [file 692644_file03.zip › Sporosarcina Plasmid Vectors/Promoter library variant plasmids/pGLU_511_50.gb]

LOCUS       pGLU_511_50             7260 bp ds-DNA     circular     02-DEC-2025
DEFINITION  .
FEATURES             Location/Qualifiers
     prokaryote t... 703..760
                     /label="TAmarelleT7"
                     /ApEinfo_revcolor="#f58a5e"
                     /ApEinfo_fwdcolor="#f58a5e"
     miscellaneous   774..1019
                     /label="oriT"
                     /ApEinfo_revcolor="#84b0dc"
                     /ApEinfo_fwdcolor="#84b0dc"
     miscellaneous   1043..1082
                     /label="UNSX"
                     /ApEinfo_revcolor="#9eafd2"
                     /ApEinfo_fwdcolor="#9eafd2"
     prokaryote p... 1083..1114
                     /label="L2U8H11"
                     /ApEinfo_revcolor="#75c6a9"
                     /ApEinfo_fwdcolor="#75c6a9"
     primer_bind     complement(1167..1187)
                     /label="M13-rev"
                     /ApEinfo_revcolor="#85dae9"
                     /ApEinfo_fwdcolor="#85dae9"
     primer_bind     complement(1171..1187)
                     /label="M13 rev"
                     /ApEinfo_revcolor="#c7b0e3"
                     /ApEinfo_fwdcolor="#c7b0e3"
     ori             1377..1765
                     /label="R6K ORI"
                     /ApEinfo_revcolor="#85dae9"
                     /ApEinfo_fwdcolor="#85dae9"
     terminator      1914..2008
                     /label="lambda t0 terminator"
                     /ApEinfo_revcolor="#faac61"
                     /ApEinfo_fwdcolor="#faac61"
     CDS             complement(2029..2688)
                     /label="cat"
                     /ApEinfo_revcolor="#ffef86"
                     /ApEinfo_fwdcolor="#ffef86"
     promoter        complement(2689..2791)
                     /label="Pcat"
                     /ApEinfo_revcolor="#9eafd2"
                     /ApEinfo_fwdcolor="#9eafd2"
     primer_bind     2892..2909
                     /label="M13-fwd"
                     /ApEinfo_revcolor="#85dae9"
                     /ApEinfo_fwdcolor="#85dae9"
     primer_bind     2893..2909
                     /label="M13 fwd"
                     /ApEinfo_revcolor="#d59687"
                     /ApEinfo_fwdcolor="#d59687"
     prokaryote t... 2962..2991
                     /label="L2U5H11"
                     /ApEinfo_revcolor="#f8d3a9"
                     /ApEinfo_fwdcolor="#f8d3a9"
     spacer          2992..3031
                     /label="UNS_1"
                     /ApEinfo_revcolor="#c6c9d1"
                     /ApEinfo_fwdcolor="#c6c9d1"
     miscellaneous   2992..3031
                     /label="UNS1"
                     /ApEinfo_revcolor="#9eafd2"
                     /ApEinfo_fwdcolor="#9eafd2"
     Primer site     3055..3084
                     /label="F-skpp-asm-15-mer-2x"
                     /ApEinfo_revcolor="#f58a5e"
                     /ApEinfo_fwdcolor="#f58a5e"
     misc_feature    3055..3084
                     /label="F primer binding"
                     /ApEinfo_revcolor="#d6b295"
                     /ApEinfo_fwdcolor="#d6b295"
     ORI barcode     3055..3134
                     /label="ORI_BC_30"
                     /ApEinfo_revcolor="#faac61"
                     /ApEinfo_fwdcolor="#faac61"
     Barcode         3085..3104
                     /label="BC.0030"
                     /ApEinfo_revcolor="#c6c9d1"
                     /ApEinfo_fwdcolor="#c6c9d1"
     Primer site     3105..3134
                     /label="R-skpp-asm-15-mer-2x"
                     /ApEinfo_revcolor="#f58a5e"
                     /ApEinfo_fwdcolor="#f58a5e"
     misc_feature    complement(3105..3134)
                     /label="R primer binding"
                     /ApEinfo_revcolor="#d6b295"
                     /ApEinfo_fwdcolor="#d6b295"
     ORI             3139..4870
                     /label="pTHT15 ORI"
                     /ApEinfo_revcolor="#f58a5e"
                     /ApEinfo_fwdcolor="#f58a5e"
     prokaryote p... 4884..5335
                     /label="PermC"
                     /ApEinfo_revcolor="#faac61"
                     /ApEinfo_fwdcolor="#faac61"
     RBS             5204..5214
                     /label="bsRBS"
                     /ApEinfo_revcolor="#b7e6d7"
                     /ApEinfo_fwdcolor="#b7e6d7"
     CDS             5337..6071
                     /label="ermC"
                     /ApEinfo_revcolor="#ffef86"
                     /ApEinfo_fwdcolor="#ffef86"
     prokaryote t... 6076..6161
                     /label="TermC"
                     /ApEinfo_revcolor="#f8d3a9"
                     /ApEinfo_fwdcolor="#f8d3a9"
     misc_feature    6170..6209
                     /label="UNS_8"
                     /ApEinfo_revcolor="#c6c9d1"
                     /ApEinfo_fwdcolor="#c6c9d1"
     prokaryote t... complement(6210..6390)
                     /label="TAmarelleT9"
                     /ApEinfo_revcolor="#f58a5e"
                     /ApEinfo_fwdcolor="#f58a5e"
     misc_feature    complement(6394..7017)
                     /label="tetR"
                     /ApEinfo_revcolor="#f58a5e"
                     /ApEinfo_fwdcolor="#f58a5e"
     prokaryote p... 7018..7117
                     /label="P19"
                     /ApEinfo_revcolor="#f58a5e"
                     /ApEinfo_fwdcolor="#f58a5e"
     prokaryote p... 7118..7217
                     /label="P3_dp"
                     /ApEinfo_revcolor="#f58a5e"
                     /ApEinfo_fwdcolor="#f58a5e"
     misc_feature    7134..7152
                     /label="Tet Operator"
                     /ApEinfo_revcolor="#84b0dc"
                     /ApEinfo_fwdcolor="#84b0dc"
     misc_feature    7182..7200
                     /label="Tet Operator"
                     /ApEinfo_revcolor="#84b0dc"
                     /ApEinfo_fwdcolor="#84b0dc"
     NGS barcode     7245..7259
                     /label="Barcode 50"
                     /ApEinfo_revcolor="#faac61"
                     /ApEinfo_fwdcolor="#faac61"
     CDS             7260..698
                     /label="mScarlet-I"
                     /ApEinfo_revcolor="#ffef86"
                     /ApEinfo_fwdcolor="#ffef86"
ORIGIN
        1 TGGTGAGTAA GGGTGAAGCC GTGATTAAAG AGTTCATGCG CTTCAAAGTG CATATGGAGG
       61 GCTCAATGAA CGGCCATGAA TTTGAAATTG AAGGTGAAGG AGAAGGCCGT CCGTATGAGG
      121 GCACCCAGAC CGCCAAACTG AAAGTCACAA AGGGTGGCCC GCTGCCGTTT TCGTGGGATA
      181 TTTTATCCCC TCAATTCATG TACGGCAGCC GGGCGTTTAT TAAACACCCG GCGGATATCC
      241 CGGATTACTA TAAGCAATCT TTTCCAGAAG GCTTTAAATG GGAGCGCGTG ATGAATTTTG
      301 AAGACGGAGG TGCTGTTACC GTGACCCAGG ACACGAGCTT AGAAGACGGT ACCTTGATCT
      361 ATAAGGTAAA GCTGCGTGGT ACCAATTTCC CGCCGGATGG GCCAGTTATG CAGAAAAAGA
      421 CTATGGGCTG GGAAGCATCG ACGGAGCGTC TTTACCCCGA AGACGGCGTC CTGAAAGGCG
      481 ATATTAAAAT GGCCCTGCGA CTGAAAGACG GCGGTCGCTA CCTTGCAGAT TTCAAAACAA
      541 CGTATAAAGC GAAAAAACCT GTGCAGATGC CCGGGGCGTA CAACGTTGAT CGCAAACTAG
      601 ATATCACTTC ACACAACGAA GATTACACGG TAGTCGAACA GTATGAACGT AGCGAGGGGC
      661 GCCATAGCAC CGGAGGCATG GATGAACTCT ATAAATAAGC TTCGCTCGTG CTCGCCGCGA
      721 CCTTCCTCTT CATGCACCTC TTCGGCATCG GGCTGCACAA CGCTACAGAG GAGCTTTTCC
      781 GCTGCATAAC CCTGCTTCGG GGTCATTATA GCGATTTTTT CGGTATATCC ATCCTTTTTC
      841 GCACGATATA CAGGATTTTG CCAAAGGGTT CGTGTAGACT TTCCTTGGTG TATCCAACGG
      901 CGTCAGCCGG GCAGGATAGG TGAAGTAGGC CCACCCGCGA GCGGGTGTTC CTTCTTCACT
      961 GTCCCTTATT CGCACCTGGC GGTGCTCAAC GGGAATCCTG CTCTGCGAGG CTGGCCGTAC
     1021 GCTAGGTATA CTTGAGACCA CCCCAGGATA CATAGATTAC CACAACTCCG AGCCCTTCCA
     1081 CCTAGCGTGC TAACCACGCA CGCTATTGTT GTATAGGCTA GGTGGAGGCT CAGTGATGAT
     1141 AAGTCTGCGA TGGTGGATGC ATGTGTCATG GTCATAGCTG TTTCCTGTGT GAAATTGTTA
     1201 TCCGCTCAGA GGGCACAATC CTATTCCGCG CTATCCGACA ATCTCCAAGA CATTAGGTGG
     1261 AGTTCAGTTC GGCGTATGGC ATATGTCGCT GGAAAGAACA TGTGAGCAAA AGGCCAGCAA
     1321 AAGGCCAGGA ACCGTAAAAA GGCCGCGTTG CTGGCGTTac agctgggcgc gccccatgtc
     1381 agccgttaag tgttcctgtg tcactcaaaa ttgctttgag aggctctaag ggcttctcag
     1441 tgcgttacat ccctggcttg ttgtccacaa ccgttaaacc ttaaaggctt taaaagcctt
     1501 atatattctt ttttttctta taaaacttaa aaccttagag gctatttaag ttgctgattt
     1561 atattaattt tattgttcaa acatgagagc ttagtacgtg aaacatgaga gcttagtacg
     1621 ttagccatga gagcttagta cgttagccat gagggtttag ttcgttaaac atgagagctt
     1681 agtacgttaa acatgagagc ttagtacgtg aaacatgaga gcttagtacg tactatcaac
     1741 aggttgaact gctgatcttc agatcggcgc gccggccggc cGAAGATCCT TTGATCTTTT
     1801 CTACGGGGTC TGACGCTCTA TTCAACAAAG CCGCCGTCCC GTCAAGTCAG CGTAAATGGG
     1861 TAGGGGGCTT CAAATCGTCC CCCCATACGA TATAAGTTGT TACTAGTGCT TGGATTCTCA
     1921 CCAATAAAAA ACGCCCGGCG GCAACCGAGC GTTCTGAACA AATCCAGATG GAGTTCTGAG
     1981 GTCATTACTG GATCTATCAA CAGGAGTCCA AGCGAGCTCG ATATCAAATT ACGCCCCGCC
     2041 CTGCCACTCA TCGCAGTACT GTTGTAATTC ATTAAGCATT CTGCCGACAT GGAAGCCATC
     2101 ACAAACGGCA TGATGAACCT GAATCGCCAG CGGCATCAGC ACCTTGTCGC CTTGCGTATA
     2161 ATATTTGCCC ATGGTGAAAA CGGGGGCGAA GAAGTTGTCC ATATTGGCCA CGTTTAAATC
     2221 AAAACTGGTG AAACTCACCC AGGGATTGGC TGAGACGAAA AACATATTCT CAATAAACCC
     2281 TTTAGGGAAA TAGGCCAGGT TTTCACCGTA ACACGCCACA TCTTGCGAAT ATATGTGTAG
     2341 AAACTGCCGG AAATCGTCGT GGTATTCACT CCAGAGCGAT GAAAACGTTT CAGTTTGCTC
     2401 ATGGAAAACG GTGTAACAAG GGTGAACACT ATCCCATATC ACCAGCTCAC CGTCTTTCAT
     2461 TGCCATACGA AATTCCGGAT GAGCATTCAT CAGGCGGGCA AGAATGTGAA TAAAGGCCGG
     2521 ATAAAACTTG TGCTTATTTT TCTTTACGGT CTTTAAAAAG GCCGTAATAT CCAGCTGAAC
     2581 GGTCTGGTTA TAGGTACATT GAGCAACTGA CTGAAATGCC TCAAAATGTT CTTTACGATG
     2641 CCATTGGGAT ATATCAACGG TGGTATATCC AGTGATTTTT TTCTCCATTT TAGCTTCCTT
     2701 AGCTCCTGAA AATCTCGATA ACTCAAAAAA TACGCCCGGT AGTGATCTTA TTTCATTATG
     2761 GTGAAAGTTG GAACCTCTTA CGTGCCGATC AACGTCTCAT TGATACCTGA AACAAAACCC
     2821 ATCGTACGGC CAAGGAAGTC TCCAATAACT GTGATCCACC ACAAGCGCCA GGGTTTTCCC
     2881 AGTCACGACG TTGTAAAACG ACGGCCAGTC ATGCATAATC CGCACGCATC TGGAATAAGG
     2941 AAGTGCCATT CCGCCTGACC TTAGCGTGCG AACAGCACGC TATTGTTGTA TCATTACTCG
     3001 CATCCATTCT CAGGCTGTCT CGTCTCGTCT CCGAGGTCTC AGGAGAATGA GTCAGGGTCA
     3061 CGCGTAGGAC GCGTCGAGTA GGGTTTCTTG TCGACTCCAT GTCAGTTCCG CAGCCACACG
     3121 CCGTGTGAAG CTGGGGAGGT TCATTTGATA TGCCTCCTAA ATTTTTATCT AAAGTGAATT
     3181 TAGGAGGCTT ACTTGTCTGC TTTCTTCATT AGAATCAATC CTTTTTTAAA AGTCAATCCC
     3241 GTTTGTTGAA CTACTCTTTA ATAAAATAAT TTTTCCGTTC CCAATTCCAC ATTGCAATAA
     3301 TAGAAAATCC ATCTTCATCG GCTTTTTCGT CATCATCTGT ATGAATCAAA TCGCCTTCTT
     3361 CTGTGTCATC AAGGTTTAAT TTTTTATGTA TTTCTTTTAA CAAACCACCA TAGGAGATTA
     3421 ACCTTTTACG GTGTAAACCT TCCTCCAAAT CAGACAAACG TTTCAAATTC TTTTCTTCAT
     3481 CATCGGTCAT AAAATCCGTA TCCTTTACAG GATATTTTGC AGTTTCGTCA ATTGCCGATT
     3541 GTATATCCGA TTTATATTTA TTTTTCGGTC GAATCATTTG AACTTTTACA TTTGGATCAT
     3601 AGTCTAATTT CATTGCCTTT TTCCAAAATT GAATCCATTG TTTTTGATTC ACGTAGTTTT
     3661 CTGTATTCTT AAAATAAGTT GGTTCCACAC ATACCAATAC ATGCATGTGC TGATTATAAG
     3721 AATTATCTTT ATTATTTATT GTCACTTCCG TTGCACGCAT AAAACCAACA AGATTTTTAT
     3781 TAATTTTTTT ATATTGCATC ATTCGGCGAA ATCCTTGAGC CATATCTGAC AAACTCTTAT
     3841 TTAATTCTTC GCCATCATAA ACATTTTTAA CTGTTAATGT GAGAAACAAC CAACGAACTG
     3901 TTGGCTTTTG TTTAATAACT TCAGCAACAA CCTTTTGTGA CTGAATGCCA TGTTTCATTG
     3961 CTCTCCTCCA GTTGCACATT GGACAAAGCC TGGATTTACA AAACCACACT CGATACAACT
     4021 TTCTTTCGCC TGTTTCACGA TTTTGTTTAT ACTCTAATAT TTCAGCACAA TCTTTTACTC
     4081 TTTCAGCCTT TTTAAATTCA AGAATATGCA GAAGTTCAAA GTAATCAACA TTAGCGATTT
     4141 TCTTTTCTCT CCATGGCCTC ACTTTTCCAC TTTTTGTCTT GTCCACTAAA ACCCTTGATT
     4201 TTTCATCTGA ATAAATGCTA CTATTAGGAC ACATAATATT AAAAGAAACC CCCATCTATT
     4261 TAGTTATTTG TTTGGTCACT TATAACTTTA ACAGATGGGG TTTTTCTGTG CAACCAATTT
     4321 TAAGGGTTTT CAATACTTTA AAACACATAC ATACCAACAC TTCAACGCAC CTTTCAGCAA
     4381 CTAAAATAAA AATGACGTTA TTTCTATATG TATCAAGAAT AGAAAGAACT CGTTTTTCGC
     4441 TACGCTCAAA ACGCAAAAAA AGCACTCATT CGAGTGCTTT TTCTTATCGC TCCAAATCAT
     4501 GCGATTTTTT CCTCTTTGCT TTTCTTTGCT CACGAAGTTC TCGATCACGC TGCAAAACAT
     4561 CTTGAAGCGA AAAAGTATTC TTCTTTTCTT CCGATCGCTC ATGCTGACGC ACGAAAAGCC
     4621 CTCTAGGCGC ATAGGAACAA CTCCTAAATG CATGTGAGGG GTTTTCTCGT CCATGTGAAC
     4681 AGTCGCATAC GCAATATTTT GTTTCCCATA CTGCATTAAT GAATCGGCCA ACGCGCGGGG
     4741 AGAGGCGGTT TGCGTATTGG GCGCTCTTGC GCTTCCTCGC TCACTGACTC GCTGCGCTCG
     4801 GTCGTTCGGC TGCGGCGAGC GGTATCAGCT CACTCAAAGG CGGTAATACG GTTATCCACA
     4861 GAATCAGGGG CGCTAGCAAG GAGGATCCTT TAACTCTGGC AACCCTCAAA ATTGAATGAG
     4921 ACATGCTACA CCTCCGGATA ATAAATATAT ATAAACGTAT ATAGATTTCA TAAAGTCTAA
     4981 CACACTAGAC TTATTTACTT CGTAATTAAG TCGTTAAACC GTGTGCTCTA CGACCAAAAC
     5041 TATAAAACCT TTAAGAACTT TCTTTTTTTA CAAGAAAAAA GAAATTAGAT AAATCTCTCA
     5101 TATCTTTTAT TCAATAATCG CATCCGATTG CAGTATAAAT TTAACGATCA CTCATCATGT
     5161 TCATATTTAT CAGAGGTCGT GCTATAATTA TACTAATTTT ATAAGGAGGA AAAAATATGG
     5221 GCATTTTTAG TATTTTTGTA ATCAGCACAG TTCATTATCA ACCAAACAAA AAATAAGTGG
     5281 TTATAATGAA TCGTTAATAA GCAAAATTCA TATAACCAAA TTAAAGAGGG TTATAAATGA
     5341 ACGAGAAAAA TATAAAACAC AGTCAAAACT TTATTACTTC AAAACATAAT ATAGATAAAA
     5401 TAATGACAAA TATAAGATTA AATGAACATG ATAATATCTT TGAAATCGGC TCAGGAAAAG
     5461 GCCATTTTAC CCTTGAATTA GTAAAGAGGT GTAATTTCGT AACTGCCATT GAAATAGACC
     5521 ATAAATTATG CAAAACTACA GAAAATAAAC TTGTTGATCA CGATAATTTC CAAGTTTTAA
     5581 ACAAGGATAT ATTGCAGTTT AAATTTCCTA AAAACCAATC CTATAAAATA TATGGTAATA
     5641 TACCTTATAA CATAAGTACG GATATAATAC GCAAAATTGT TTTTGATAGT ATAGCTAATG
     5701 AGATTTATTT AATCGTGGAA TACGGGTTTG CTAAAAGATT ATTAAATACA AAACGCTCAT
     5761 TGGCATTACT TTTAATGGCA GAAGTTGATA TTTCTATATT AAGTATGGTT CCAAGAGAAT
     5821 ATTTTCATCC TAAACCTAAA GTGAATAGCT CACTTATCAG ATTAAGTAGA AAAAAATCAA
     5881 GAATATCACA CAAAGATAAA CAAAAGTATA ATTATTTCGT TATGAAATGG GTTAACAAAG
     5941 AATACAAGAA AATATTTACA AAAAATCAAT TTAACAATTC CTTAAAACAT GCAGGAATTG
     6001 ACGATTTAAA CAATATTAGC TTTGAACAAT TCTTATCTCT TTTCAATAGC TATAAATTAT
     6061 TTAATAAGTA AGCTTGTTAA GGGATGCATA AACTGCATCC CTTAACTTGT TTTTCGTGTG
     6121 CCTATTTTTT GTGAATCGAT TATGTCTTTT GCGCAGTCGG CCGCTATACC CTCGTCTCAA
     6181 CCAAAGCAAT CAACCCATCA ACCACCTGGT CGTTGGGATT GTCCTGACCG AAGCGGGACA
     6241 GGTCCACGAG CAGGCAATGC TTGTTGGGCA TGGTGAGGTG GATGTCTTTC ACTTCCGGCA
     6301 CGCAGCCGAG GACTTTTTGC GCCATATCGT AAAGTGTGTG CTGAACGGAT TCGCTTTCGT
     6361 GTTCAGCGAA AGAGGCGAGA AGGAGATTCC ttaagaccca ctttcacatt taagttgttt
     6421 ttctaatccg catatgatca attcaaggcc gaataagaag gctggctctg caccttggtg
     6481 atcaaataat tcgatagctt gtcgtaataa tggcggcata ctatcagtag taggtgtttc
     6541 cctttcttct ttagcgactt gatgctcttg atcttccaat acgcaaccta aagtaaaatg
     6601 ccccacagcg ctgagtgcat ataatgcatt ctctagtgaa aaaccttgtt ggcataaaaa
     6661 ggctaattga ttttcgagag tttcatactg tttttctgta ggccgtgtac ctaaatgtac
     6721 ttttgctcca tcgcgatgac ttagtaaagc acatctaaaa cttttagcgt tattacgtaa
     6781 aaaatcttgc cagctttccc cttctaaagg gcaaaagtga gtatggtgcc tatctaacat
     6841 ctcaatggct aaggcgtcga gcaaagcccg cttatttttt acatgccaat acaatgtagg
     6901 ctgctctaca cctagcttct gggcgagttt acgggttgtt aaaccttcga ttccgacctc
     6961 attaagcagc tctaatgcgc tgttaatcac tttactttta tctaatctag acatcatATA
     7021 TAGCACTCCT TTAAACTAAT TAATATTACT TTAGCACGTT CTGAAACATT TTGGGTTATT
     7081 TACCGTATAC TTGATTGTAA AACAAAAGGG AGGAAATtat tgaaagatca tgatccctat
     7141 cagtgataga gaagttgtca aaattgcata tacgtgtaaa atccctatca gtgatagaga
     7201 ttcggaggtt ttttaacATG ggttctcacc accaccacca tcacACGGCT GCGACTAGCA
//
