# Supplementary material for: A genetic platform for a biocementation bacterium
Source: bioRxiv preprint, doi:10.64898/2025.12.05.692644, version 1 (2025-12-06)
Supplement: Plasmid Sequences [file 692644_file03.zip › Sporosarcina Plasmid Vectors/Promoter library variant plasmids/pGLU_511_64.gb]

LOCUS       pGLU_511_64             7260 bp ds-DNA     circular     02-DEC-2025
DEFINITION  .
FEATURES             Location/Qualifiers
     prokaryote t... 703..760
                     /label="TAmarelleT7"
                     /ApEinfo_revcolor="#f58a5e"
                     /ApEinfo_fwdcolor="#f58a5e"
     miscellaneous   774..1019
                     /label="oriT"
                     /ApEinfo_revcolor="#84b0dc"
                     /ApEinfo_fwdcolor="#84b0dc"
     miscellaneous   1043..1082
                     /label="UNSX"
                     /ApEinfo_revcolor="#9eafd2"
                     /ApEinfo_fwdcolor="#9eafd2"
     prokaryote p... 1083..1114
                     /label="L2U8H11"
                     /ApEinfo_revcolor="#75c6a9"
                     /ApEinfo_fwdcolor="#75c6a9"
     primer_bind     complement(1167..1187)
                     /label="M13-rev"
                     /ApEinfo_revcolor="#85dae9"
                     /ApEinfo_fwdcolor="#85dae9"
     primer_bind     complement(1171..1187)
                     /label="M13 rev"
                     /ApEinfo_revcolor="#c7b0e3"
                     /ApEinfo_fwdcolor="#c7b0e3"
     ori             1377..1765
                     /label="R6K ORI"
                     /ApEinfo_revcolor="#85dae9"
                     /ApEinfo_fwdcolor="#85dae9"
     terminator      1914..2008
                     /label="lambda t0 terminator"
                     /ApEinfo_revcolor="#faac61"
                     /ApEinfo_fwdcolor="#faac61"
     CDS             complement(2029..2688)
                     /label="cat"
                     /ApEinfo_revcolor="#ffef86"
                     /ApEinfo_fwdcolor="#ffef86"
     promoter        complement(2689..2791)
                     /label="Pcat"
                     /ApEinfo_revcolor="#9eafd2"
                     /ApEinfo_fwdcolor="#9eafd2"
     primer_bind     2892..2909
                     /label="M13-fwd"
                     /ApEinfo_revcolor="#85dae9"
                     /ApEinfo_fwdcolor="#85dae9"
     primer_bind     2893..2909
                     /label="M13 fwd"
                     /ApEinfo_revcolor="#d59687"
                     /ApEinfo_fwdcolor="#d59687"
     prokaryote t... 2962..2991
                     /label="L2U5H11"
                     /ApEinfo_revcolor="#f8d3a9"
                     /ApEinfo_fwdcolor="#f8d3a9"
     spacer          2992..3031
                     /label="UNS_1"
                     /ApEinfo_revcolor="#c6c9d1"
                     /ApEinfo_fwdcolor="#c6c9d1"
     miscellaneous   2992..3031
                     /label="UNS1"
                     /ApEinfo_revcolor="#9eafd2"
                     /ApEinfo_fwdcolor="#9eafd2"
     Primer site     3055..3084
                     /label="F-skpp-asm-15-mer-2x"
                     /ApEinfo_revcolor="#f58a5e"
                     /ApEinfo_fwdcolor="#f58a5e"
     misc_feature    3055..3084
                     /label="F primer binding"
                     /ApEinfo_revcolor="#d6b295"
                     /ApEinfo_fwdcolor="#d6b295"
     ORI barcode     3055..3134
                     /label="ORI_BC_30"
                     /ApEinfo_revcolor="#faac61"
                     /ApEinfo_fwdcolor="#faac61"
     Barcode         3085..3104
                     /label="BC.0030"
                     /ApEinfo_revcolor="#c6c9d1"
                     /ApEinfo_fwdcolor="#c6c9d1"
     Primer site     3105..3134
                     /label="R-skpp-asm-15-mer-2x"
                     /ApEinfo_revcolor="#f58a5e"
                     /ApEinfo_fwdcolor="#f58a5e"
     misc_feature    complement(3105..3134)
                     /label="R primer binding"
                     /ApEinfo_revcolor="#d6b295"
                     /ApEinfo_fwdcolor="#d6b295"
     ORI             3139..4870
                     /label="pTHT15 ORI"
                     /ApEinfo_revcolor="#f58a5e"
                     /ApEinfo_fwdcolor="#f58a5e"
     prokaryote p... 4884..5335
                     /label="PermC"
                     /ApEinfo_revcolor="#faac61"
                     /ApEinfo_fwdcolor="#faac61"
     RBS             5204..5214
                     /label="bsRBS"
                     /ApEinfo_revcolor="#b7e6d7"
                     /ApEinfo_fwdcolor="#b7e6d7"
     CDS             5337..6071
                     /label="ermC"
                     /ApEinfo_revcolor="#ffef86"
                     /ApEinfo_fwdcolor="#ffef86"
     prokaryote t... 6076..6161
                     /label="TermC"
                     /ApEinfo_revcolor="#f8d3a9"
                     /ApEinfo_fwdcolor="#f8d3a9"
     misc_feature    6170..6209
                     /label="UNS_8"
                     /ApEinfo_revcolor="#c6c9d1"
                     /ApEinfo_fwdcolor="#c6c9d1"
     prokaryote t... complement(6210..6390)
                     /label="TAmarelleT9"
                     /ApEinfo_revcolor="#f58a5e"
                     /ApEinfo_fwdcolor="#f58a5e"
     misc_feature    complement(6394..7017)
                     /label="tetR"
                     /ApEinfo_revcolor="#f58a5e"
                     /ApEinfo_fwdcolor="#f58a5e"
     prokaryote p... 7018..7117
                     /label="P4"
                     /ApEinfo_revcolor="#f58a5e"
                     /ApEinfo_fwdcolor="#f58a5e"
     prokaryote p... 7118..7217
                     /label="P21_d"
                     /ApEinfo_revcolor="#f58a5e"
                     /ApEinfo_fwdcolor="#f58a5e"
     misc_feature    7131..7149
                     /label="Tet Operator"
                     /ApEinfo_revcolor="#84b0dc"
                     /ApEinfo_fwdcolor="#84b0dc"
     NGS barcode     7245..7259
                     /label="Barcode 64"
                     /ApEinfo_revcolor="#faac61"
                     /ApEinfo_fwdcolor="#faac61"
     CDS             7260..698
                     /label="mScarlet-I"
                     /ApEinfo_revcolor="#ffef86"
                     /ApEinfo_fwdcolor="#ffef86"
ORIGIN
        1 TGGTGAGTAA GGGTGAAGCC GTGATTAAAG AGTTCATGCG CTTCAAAGTG CATATGGAGG
       61 GCTCAATGAA CGGCCATGAA TTTGAAATTG AAGGTGAAGG AGAAGGCCGT CCGTATGAGG
      121 GCACCCAGAC CGCCAAACTG AAAGTCACAA AGGGTGGCCC GCTGCCGTTT TCGTGGGATA
      181 TTTTATCCCC TCAATTCATG TACGGCAGCC GGGCGTTTAT TAAACACCCG GCGGATATCC
      241 CGGATTACTA TAAGCAATCT TTTCCAGAAG GCTTTAAATG GGAGCGCGTG ATGAATTTTG
      301 AAGACGGAGG TGCTGTTACC GTGACCCAGG ACACGAGCTT AGAAGACGGT ACCTTGATCT
      361 ATAAGGTAAA GCTGCGTGGT ACCAATTTCC CGCCGGATGG GCCAGTTATG CAGAAAAAGA
      421 CTATGGGCTG GGAAGCATCG ACGGAGCGTC TTTACCCCGA AGACGGCGTC CTGAAAGGCG
      481 ATATTAAAAT GGCCCTGCGA CTGAAAGACG GCGGTCGCTA CCTTGCAGAT TTCAAAACAA
      541 CGTATAAAGC GAAAAAACCT GTGCAGATGC CCGGGGCGTA CAACGTTGAT CGCAAACTAG
      601 ATATCACTTC ACACAACGAA GATTACACGG TAGTCGAACA GTATGAACGT AGCGAGGGGC
      661 GCCATAGCAC CGGAGGCATG GATGAACTCT ATAAATAAGC TTCGCTCGTG CTCGCCGCGA
      721 CCTTCCTCTT CATGCACCTC TTCGGCATCG GGCTGCACAA CGCTACAGAG GAGCTTTTCC
      781 GCTGCATAAC CCTGCTTCGG GGTCATTATA GCGATTTTTT CGGTATATCC ATCCTTTTTC
      841 GCACGATATA CAGGATTTTG CCAAAGGGTT CGTGTAGACT TTCCTTGGTG TATCCAACGG
      901 CGTCAGCCGG GCAGGATAGG TGAAGTAGGC CCACCCGCGA GCGGGTGTTC CTTCTTCACT
      961 GTCCCTTATT CGCACCTGGC GGTGCTCAAC GGGAATCCTG CTCTGCGAGG CTGGCCGTAC
     1021 GCTAGGTATA CTTGAGACCA CCCCAGGATA CATAGATTAC CACAACTCCG AGCCCTTCCA
     1081 CCTAGCGTGC TAACCACGCA CGCTATTGTT GTATAGGCTA GGTGGAGGCT CAGTGATGAT
     1141 AAGTCTGCGA TGGTGGATGC ATGTGTCATG GTCATAGCTG TTTCCTGTGT GAAATTGTTA
     1201 TCCGCTCAGA GGGCACAATC CTATTCCGCG CTATCCGACA ATCTCCAAGA CATTAGGTGG
     1261 AGTTCAGTTC GGCGTATGGC ATATGTCGCT GGAAAGAACA TGTGAGCAAA AGGCCAGCAA
     1321 AAGGCCAGGA ACCGTAAAAA GGCCGCGTTG CTGGCGTTac agctgggcgc gccccatgtc
     1381 agccgttaag tgttcctgtg tcactcaaaa ttgctttgag aggctctaag ggcttctcag
     1441 tgcgttacat ccctggcttg ttgtccacaa ccgttaaacc ttaaaggctt taaaagcctt
     1501 atatattctt ttttttctta taaaacttaa aaccttagag gctatttaag ttgctgattt
     1561 atattaattt tattgttcaa acatgagagc ttagtacgtg aaacatgaga gcttagtacg
     1621 ttagccatga gagcttagta cgttagccat gagggtttag ttcgttaaac atgagagctt
     1681 agtacgttaa acatgagagc ttagtacgtg aaacatgaga gcttagtacg tactatcaac
     1741 aggttgaact gctgatcttc agatcggcgc gccggccggc cGAAGATCCT TTGATCTTTT
     1801 CTACGGGGTC TGACGCTCTA TTCAACAAAG CCGCCGTCCC GTCAAGTCAG CGTAAATGGG
     1861 TAGGGGGCTT CAAATCGTCC CCCCATACGA TATAAGTTGT TACTAGTGCT TGGATTCTCA
     1921 CCAATAAAAA ACGCCCGGCG GCAACCGAGC GTTCTGAACA AATCCAGATG GAGTTCTGAG
     1981 GTCATTACTG GATCTATCAA CAGGAGTCCA AGCGAGCTCG ATATCAAATT ACGCCCCGCC
     2041 CTGCCACTCA TCGCAGTACT GTTGTAATTC ATTAAGCATT CTGCCGACAT GGAAGCCATC
     2101 ACAAACGGCA TGATGAACCT GAATCGCCAG CGGCATCAGC ACCTTGTCGC CTTGCGTATA
     2161 ATATTTGCCC ATGGTGAAAA CGGGGGCGAA GAAGTTGTCC ATATTGGCCA CGTTTAAATC
     2221 AAAACTGGTG AAACTCACCC AGGGATTGGC TGAGACGAAA AACATATTCT CAATAAACCC
     2281 TTTAGGGAAA TAGGCCAGGT TTTCACCGTA ACACGCCACA TCTTGCGAAT ATATGTGTAG
     2341 AAACTGCCGG AAATCGTCGT GGTATTCACT CCAGAGCGAT GAAAACGTTT CAGTTTGCTC
     2401 ATGGAAAACG GTGTAACAAG GGTGAACACT ATCCCATATC ACCAGCTCAC CGTCTTTCAT
     2461 TGCCATACGA AATTCCGGAT GAGCATTCAT CAGGCGGGCA AGAATGTGAA TAAAGGCCGG
     2521 ATAAAACTTG TGCTTATTTT TCTTTACGGT CTTTAAAAAG GCCGTAATAT CCAGCTGAAC
     2581 GGTCTGGTTA TAGGTACATT GAGCAACTGA CTGAAATGCC TCAAAATGTT CTTTACGATG
     2641 CCATTGGGAT ATATCAACGG TGGTATATCC AGTGATTTTT TTCTCCATTT TAGCTTCCTT
     2701 AGCTCCTGAA AATCTCGATA ACTCAAAAAA TACGCCCGGT AGTGATCTTA TTTCATTATG
     2761 GTGAAAGTTG GAACCTCTTA CGTGCCGATC AACGTCTCAT TGATACCTGA AACAAAACCC
     2821 ATCGTACGGC CAAGGAAGTC TCCAATAACT GTGATCCACC ACAAGCGCCA GGGTTTTCCC
     2881 AGTCACGACG TTGTAAAACG ACGGCCAGTC ATGCATAATC CGCACGCATC TGGAATAAGG
     2941 AAGTGCCATT CCGCCTGACC TTAGCGTGCG AACAGCACGC TATTGTTGTA TCATTACTCG
     3001 CATCCATTCT CAGGCTGTCT CGTCTCGTCT CCGAGGTCTC AGGAGAATGA GTCAGGGTCA
     3061 CGCGTAGGAC GCGTCGAGTA GGGTTTCTTG TCGACTCCAT GTCAGTTCCG CAGCCACACG
     3121 CCGTGTGAAG CTGGGGAGGT TCATTTGATA TGCCTCCTAA ATTTTTATCT AAAGTGAATT
     3181 TAGGAGGCTT ACTTGTCTGC TTTCTTCATT AGAATCAATC CTTTTTTAAA AGTCAATCCC
     3241 GTTTGTTGAA CTACTCTTTA ATAAAATAAT TTTTCCGTTC CCAATTCCAC ATTGCAATAA
     3301 TAGAAAATCC ATCTTCATCG GCTTTTTCGT CATCATCTGT ATGAATCAAA TCGCCTTCTT
     3361 CTGTGTCATC AAGGTTTAAT TTTTTATGTA TTTCTTTTAA CAAACCACCA TAGGAGATTA
     3421 ACCTTTTACG GTGTAAACCT TCCTCCAAAT CAGACAAACG TTTCAAATTC TTTTCTTCAT
     3481 CATCGGTCAT AAAATCCGTA TCCTTTACAG GATATTTTGC AGTTTCGTCA ATTGCCGATT
     3541 GTATATCCGA TTTATATTTA TTTTTCGGTC GAATCATTTG AACTTTTACA TTTGGATCAT
     3601 AGTCTAATTT CATTGCCTTT TTCCAAAATT GAATCCATTG TTTTTGATTC ACGTAGTTTT
     3661 CTGTATTCTT AAAATAAGTT GGTTCCACAC ATACCAATAC ATGCATGTGC TGATTATAAG
     3721 AATTATCTTT ATTATTTATT GTCACTTCCG TTGCACGCAT AAAACCAACA AGATTTTTAT
     3781 TAATTTTTTT ATATTGCATC ATTCGGCGAA ATCCTTGAGC CATATCTGAC AAACTCTTAT
     3841 TTAATTCTTC GCCATCATAA ACATTTTTAA CTGTTAATGT GAGAAACAAC CAACGAACTG
     3901 TTGGCTTTTG TTTAATAACT TCAGCAACAA CCTTTTGTGA CTGAATGCCA TGTTTCATTG
     3961 CTCTCCTCCA GTTGCACATT GGACAAAGCC TGGATTTACA AAACCACACT CGATACAACT
     4021 TTCTTTCGCC TGTTTCACGA TTTTGTTTAT ACTCTAATAT TTCAGCACAA TCTTTTACTC
     4081 TTTCAGCCTT TTTAAATTCA AGAATATGCA GAAGTTCAAA GTAATCAACA TTAGCGATTT
     4141 TCTTTTCTCT CCATGGCCTC ACTTTTCCAC TTTTTGTCTT GTCCACTAAA ACCCTTGATT
     4201 TTTCATCTGA ATAAATGCTA CTATTAGGAC ACATAATATT AAAAGAAACC CCCATCTATT
     4261 TAGTTATTTG TTTGGTCACT TATAACTTTA ACAGATGGGG TTTTTCTGTG CAACCAATTT
     4321 TAAGGGTTTT CAATACTTTA AAACACATAC ATACCAACAC TTCAACGCAC CTTTCAGCAA
     4381 CTAAAATAAA AATGACGTTA TTTCTATATG TATCAAGAAT AGAAAGAACT CGTTTTTCGC
     4441 TACGCTCAAA ACGCAAAAAA AGCACTCATT CGAGTGCTTT TTCTTATCGC TCCAAATCAT
     4501 GCGATTTTTT CCTCTTTGCT TTTCTTTGCT CACGAAGTTC TCGATCACGC TGCAAAACAT
     4561 CTTGAAGCGA AAAAGTATTC TTCTTTTCTT CCGATCGCTC ATGCTGACGC ACGAAAAGCC
     4621 CTCTAGGCGC ATAGGAACAA CTCCTAAATG CATGTGAGGG GTTTTCTCGT CCATGTGAAC
     4681 AGTCGCATAC GCAATATTTT GTTTCCCATA CTGCATTAAT GAATCGGCCA ACGCGCGGGG
     4741 AGAGGCGGTT TGCGTATTGG GCGCTCTTGC GCTTCCTCGC TCACTGACTC GCTGCGCTCG
     4801 GTCGTTCGGC TGCGGCGAGC GGTATCAGCT CACTCAAAGG CGGTAATACG GTTATCCACA
     4861 GAATCAGGGG CGCTAGCAAG GAGGATCCTT TAACTCTGGC AACCCTCAAA ATTGAATGAG
     4921 ACATGCTACA CCTCCGGATA ATAAATATAT ATAAACGTAT ATAGATTTCA TAAAGTCTAA
     4981 CACACTAGAC TTATTTACTT CGTAATTAAG TCGTTAAACC GTGTGCTCTA CGACCAAAAC
     5041 TATAAAACCT TTAAGAACTT TCTTTTTTTA CAAGAAAAAA GAAATTAGAT AAATCTCTCA
     5101 TATCTTTTAT TCAATAATCG CATCCGATTG CAGTATAAAT TTAACGATCA CTCATCATGT
     5161 TCATATTTAT CAGAGGTCGT GCTATAATTA TACTAATTTT ATAAGGAGGA AAAAATATGG
     5221 GCATTTTTAG TATTTTTGTA ATCAGCACAG TTCATTATCA ACCAAACAAA AAATAAGTGG
     5281 TTATAATGAA TCGTTAATAA GCAAAATTCA TATAACCAAA TTAAAGAGGG TTATAAATGA
     5341 ACGAGAAAAA TATAAAACAC AGTCAAAACT TTATTACTTC AAAACATAAT ATAGATAAAA
     5401 TAATGACAAA TATAAGATTA AATGAACATG ATAATATCTT TGAAATCGGC TCAGGAAAAG
     5461 GCCATTTTAC CCTTGAATTA GTAAAGAGGT GTAATTTCGT AACTGCCATT GAAATAGACC
     5521 ATAAATTATG CAAAACTACA GAAAATAAAC TTGTTGATCA CGATAATTTC CAAGTTTTAA
     5581 ACAAGGATAT ATTGCAGTTT AAATTTCCTA AAAACCAATC CTATAAAATA TATGGTAATA
     5641 TACCTTATAA CATAAGTACG GATATAATAC GCAAAATTGT TTTTGATAGT ATAGCTAATG
     5701 AGATTTATTT AATCGTGGAA TACGGGTTTG CTAAAAGATT ATTAAATACA AAACGCTCAT
     5761 TGGCATTACT TTTAATGGCA GAAGTTGATA TTTCTATATT AAGTATGGTT CCAAGAGAAT
     5821 ATTTTCATCC TAAACCTAAA GTGAATAGCT CACTTATCAG ATTAAGTAGA AAAAAATCAA
     5881 GAATATCACA CAAAGATAAA CAAAAGTATA ATTATTTCGT TATGAAATGG GTTAACAAAG
     5941 AATACAAGAA AATATTTACA AAAAATCAAT TTAACAATTC CTTAAAACAT GCAGGAATTG
     6001 ACGATTTAAA CAATATTAGC TTTGAACAAT TCTTATCTCT TTTCAATAGC TATAAATTAT
     6061 TTAATAAGTA AGCTTGTTAA GGGATGCATA AACTGCATCC CTTAACTTGT TTTTCGTGTG
     6121 CCTATTTTTT GTGAATCGAT TATGTCTTTT GCGCAGTCGG CCGCTATACC CTCGTCTCAA
     6181 CCAAAGCAAT CAACCCATCA ACCACCTGGT CGTTGGGATT GTCCTGACCG AAGCGGGACA
     6241 GGTCCACGAG CAGGCAATGC TTGTTGGGCA TGGTGAGGTG GATGTCTTTC ACTTCCGGCA
     6301 CGCAGCCGAG GACTTTTTGC GCCATATCGT AAAGTGTGTG CTGAACGGAT TCGCTTTCGT
     6361 GTTCAGCGAA AGAGGCGAGA AGGAGATTCC ttaagaccca ctttcacatt taagttgttt
     6421 ttctaatccg catatgatca attcaaggcc gaataagaag gctggctctg caccttggtg
     6481 atcaaataat tcgatagctt gtcgtaataa tggcggcata ctatcagtag taggtgtttc
     6541 cctttcttct ttagcgactt gatgctcttg atcttccaat acgcaaccta aagtaaaatg
     6601 ccccacagcg ctgagtgcat ataatgcatt ctctagtgaa aaaccttgtt ggcataaaaa
     6661 ggctaattga ttttcgagag tttcatactg tttttctgta ggccgtgtac ctaaatgtac
     6721 ttttgctcca tcgcgatgac ttagtaaagc acatctaaaa cttttagcgt tattacgtaa
     6781 aaaatcttgc cagctttccc cttctaaagg gcaaaagtga gtatggtgcc tatctaacat
     6841 ctcaatggct aaggcgtcga gcaaagcccg cttatttttt acatgccaat acaatgtagg
     6901 ctgctctaca cctagcttct gggcgagttt acgggttgtt aaaccttcga ttccgacctc
     6961 attaagcagc tctaatgcgc tgttaatcac tttactttta tctaatctag acatcatGGA
     7021 GCCTACCTCC CTTTAGTCTT ATCGCTGGCA ACTGGATTTT TATAAGTAAG TAAGGAGAAA
     7081 GCAGTCACTT TCCCCTTACT TTAAATATGA TTCAACTcgc attccgaact tccctatcag
     7141 tgatagagat attgacttta tttcaataga tatgtagtat agtaaGAGGC CCGGAGGGTT
     7201 TGTAAAGGAG GTTTTTAATG ggttctcacc accaccacca tcacACGTCT TCTACGGGAA
//
