# Supplementary material for: A genetic platform for a biocementation bacterium
Source: bioRxiv preprint, doi:10.64898/2025.12.05.692644, version 1 (2025-12-06)
Supplement: Plasmid Sequences [file 692644_file03.zip › Sporosarcina Plasmid Vectors/Promoter library variant plasmids/pGLU_511_35.gb]

LOCUS       pGLU_511_35             7260 bp ds-DNA     circular     02-DEC-2025
DEFINITION  .
FEATURES             Location/Qualifiers
     prokaryote t... 703..760
                     /label="TAmarelleT7"
                     /ApEinfo_revcolor="#f58a5e"
                     /ApEinfo_fwdcolor="#f58a5e"
     miscellaneous   774..1019
                     /label="oriT"
                     /ApEinfo_revcolor="#84b0dc"
                     /ApEinfo_fwdcolor="#84b0dc"
     miscellaneous   1043..1082
                     /label="UNSX"
                     /ApEinfo_revcolor="#9eafd2"
                     /ApEinfo_fwdcolor="#9eafd2"
     prokaryote p... 1083..1114
                     /label="L2U8H11"
                     /ApEinfo_revcolor="#75c6a9"
                     /ApEinfo_fwdcolor="#75c6a9"
     primer_bind     complement(1167..1187)
                     /label="M13-rev"
                     /ApEinfo_revcolor="#85dae9"
                     /ApEinfo_fwdcolor="#85dae9"
     primer_bind     complement(1171..1187)
                     /label="M13 rev"
                     /ApEinfo_revcolor="#c7b0e3"
                     /ApEinfo_fwdcolor="#c7b0e3"
     ori             1377..1765
                     /label="R6K ORI"
                     /ApEinfo_revcolor="#85dae9"
                     /ApEinfo_fwdcolor="#85dae9"
     terminator      1914..2008
                     /label="lambda t0 terminator"
                     /ApEinfo_revcolor="#faac61"
                     /ApEinfo_fwdcolor="#faac61"
     CDS             complement(2029..2688)
                     /label="cat"
                     /ApEinfo_revcolor="#ffef86"
                     /ApEinfo_fwdcolor="#ffef86"
     promoter        complement(2689..2791)
                     /label="Pcat"
                     /ApEinfo_revcolor="#9eafd2"
                     /ApEinfo_fwdcolor="#9eafd2"
     primer_bind     2892..2909
                     /label="M13-fwd"
                     /ApEinfo_revcolor="#85dae9"
                     /ApEinfo_fwdcolor="#85dae9"
     primer_bind     2893..2909
                     /label="M13 fwd"
                     /ApEinfo_revcolor="#d59687"
                     /ApEinfo_fwdcolor="#d59687"
     prokaryote t... 2962..2991
                     /label="L2U5H11"
                     /ApEinfo_revcolor="#f8d3a9"
                     /ApEinfo_fwdcolor="#f8d3a9"
     spacer          2992..3031
                     /label="UNS_1"
                     /ApEinfo_revcolor="#c6c9d1"
                     /ApEinfo_fwdcolor="#c6c9d1"
     miscellaneous   2992..3031
                     /label="UNS1"
                     /ApEinfo_revcolor="#9eafd2"
                     /ApEinfo_fwdcolor="#9eafd2"
     misc_feature    3055..3084
                     /label="F primer binding"
                     /ApEinfo_revcolor="#d6b295"
                     /ApEinfo_fwdcolor="#d6b295"
     Primer site     3055..3084
                     /label="F-skpp-asm-15-mer-2x"
                     /ApEinfo_revcolor="#f58a5e"
                     /ApEinfo_fwdcolor="#f58a5e"
     ORI barcode     3055..3134
                     /label="ORI_BC_30"
                     /ApEinfo_revcolor="#faac61"
                     /ApEinfo_fwdcolor="#faac61"
     Barcode         3085..3104
                     /label="BC.0030"
                     /ApEinfo_revcolor="#c6c9d1"
                     /ApEinfo_fwdcolor="#c6c9d1"
     Primer site     3105..3134
                     /label="R-skpp-asm-15-mer-2x"
                     /ApEinfo_revcolor="#f58a5e"
                     /ApEinfo_fwdcolor="#f58a5e"
     misc_feature    complement(3105..3134)
                     /label="R primer binding"
                     /ApEinfo_revcolor="#d6b295"
                     /ApEinfo_fwdcolor="#d6b295"
     ORI             3139..4870
                     /label="pTHT15 ORI"
                     /ApEinfo_revcolor="#f58a5e"
                     /ApEinfo_fwdcolor="#f58a5e"
     prokaryote p... 4884..5335
                     /label="PermC"
                     /ApEinfo_revcolor="#faac61"
                     /ApEinfo_fwdcolor="#faac61"
     RBS             5204..5214
                     /label="bsRBS"
                     /ApEinfo_revcolor="#b7e6d7"
                     /ApEinfo_fwdcolor="#b7e6d7"
     CDS             5337..6071
                     /label="ermC"
                     /ApEinfo_revcolor="#ffef86"
                     /ApEinfo_fwdcolor="#ffef86"
     prokaryote t... 6076..6161
                     /label="TermC"
                     /ApEinfo_revcolor="#f8d3a9"
                     /ApEinfo_fwdcolor="#f8d3a9"
     misc_feature    6170..6209
                     /label="UNS_8"
                     /ApEinfo_revcolor="#c6c9d1"
                     /ApEinfo_fwdcolor="#c6c9d1"
     prokaryote t... complement(6210..6390)
                     /label="TAmarelleT9"
                     /ApEinfo_revcolor="#f58a5e"
                     /ApEinfo_fwdcolor="#f58a5e"
     misc_feature    complement(6394..7017)
                     /label="tetR"
                     /ApEinfo_revcolor="#f58a5e"
                     /ApEinfo_fwdcolor="#f58a5e"
     prokaryote p... 7018..7117
                     /label="P10"
                     /ApEinfo_revcolor="#f58a5e"
                     /ApEinfo_fwdcolor="#f58a5e"
     prokaryote p... 7118..7217
                     /label="P3_d"
                     /ApEinfo_revcolor="#f58a5e"
                     /ApEinfo_fwdcolor="#f58a5e"
     misc_feature    7138..7156
                     /label="Tet Operator"
                     /ApEinfo_revcolor="#84b0dc"
                     /ApEinfo_fwdcolor="#84b0dc"
     NGS barcode     7245..7259
                     /label="Barcode 35"
                     /ApEinfo_revcolor="#faac61"
                     /ApEinfo_fwdcolor="#faac61"
     CDS             7260..698
                     /label="mScarlet-I"
                     /ApEinfo_revcolor="#ffef86"
                     /ApEinfo_fwdcolor="#ffef86"
ORIGIN
        1 TGGTGAGTAA GGGTGAAGCC GTGATTAAAG AGTTCATGCG CTTCAAAGTG CATATGGAGG
       61 GCTCAATGAA CGGCCATGAA TTTGAAATTG AAGGTGAAGG AGAAGGCCGT CCGTATGAGG
      121 GCACCCAGAC CGCCAAACTG AAAGTCACAA AGGGTGGCCC GCTGCCGTTT TCGTGGGATA
      181 TTTTATCCCC TCAATTCATG TACGGCAGCC GGGCGTTTAT TAAACACCCG GCGGATATCC
      241 CGGATTACTA TAAGCAATCT TTTCCAGAAG GCTTTAAATG GGAGCGCGTG ATGAATTTTG
      301 AAGACGGAGG TGCTGTTACC GTGACCCAGG ACACGAGCTT AGAAGACGGT ACCTTGATCT
      361 ATAAGGTAAA GCTGCGTGGT ACCAATTTCC CGCCGGATGG GCCAGTTATG CAGAAAAAGA
      421 CTATGGGCTG GGAAGCATCG ACGGAGCGTC TTTACCCCGA AGACGGCGTC CTGAAAGGCG
      481 ATATTAAAAT GGCCCTGCGA CTGAAAGACG GCGGTCGCTA CCTTGCAGAT TTCAAAACAA
      541 CGTATAAAGC GAAAAAACCT GTGCAGATGC CCGGGGCGTA CAACGTTGAT CGCAAACTAG
      601 ATATCACTTC ACACAACGAA GATTACACGG TAGTCGAACA GTATGAACGT AGCGAGGGGC
      661 GCCATAGCAC CGGAGGCATG GATGAACTCT ATAAATAAGC TTCGCTCGTG CTCGCCGCGA
      721 CCTTCCTCTT CATGCACCTC TTCGGCATCG GGCTGCACAA CGCTACAGAG GAGCTTTTCC
      781 GCTGCATAAC CCTGCTTCGG GGTCATTATA GCGATTTTTT CGGTATATCC ATCCTTTTTC
      841 GCACGATATA CAGGATTTTG CCAAAGGGTT CGTGTAGACT TTCCTTGGTG TATCCAACGG
      901 CGTCAGCCGG GCAGGATAGG TGAAGTAGGC CCACCCGCGA GCGGGTGTTC CTTCTTCACT
      961 GTCCCTTATT CGCACCTGGC GGTGCTCAAC GGGAATCCTG CTCTGCGAGG CTGGCCGTAC
     1021 GCTAGGTATA CTTGAGACCA CCCCAGGATA CATAGATTAC CACAACTCCG AGCCCTTCCA
     1081 CCTAGCGTGC TAACCACGCA CGCTATTGTT GTATAGGCTA GGTGGAGGCT CAGTGATGAT
     1141 AAGTCTGCGA TGGTGGATGC ATGTGTCATG GTCATAGCTG TTTCCTGTGT GAAATTGTTA
     1201 TCCGCTCAGA GGGCACAATC CTATTCCGCG CTATCCGACA ATCTCCAAGA CATTAGGTGG
     1261 AGTTCAGTTC GGCGTATGGC ATATGTCGCT GGAAAGAACA TGTGAGCAAA AGGCCAGCAA
     1321 AAGGCCAGGA ACCGTAAAAA GGCCGCGTTG CTGGCGTTac agctgggcgc gccccatgtc
     1381 agccgttaag tgttcctgtg tcactcaaaa ttgctttgag aggctctaag ggcttctcag
     1441 tgcgttacat ccctggcttg ttgtccacaa ccgttaaacc ttaaaggctt taaaagcctt
     1501 atatattctt ttttttctta taaaacttaa aaccttagag gctatttaag ttgctgattt
     1561 atattaattt tattgttcaa acatgagagc ttagtacgtg aaacatgaga gcttagtacg
     1621 ttagccatga gagcttagta cgttagccat gagggtttag ttcgttaaac atgagagctt
     1681 agtacgttaa acatgagagc ttagtacgtg aaacatgaga gcttagtacg tactatcaac
     1741 aggttgaact gctgatcttc agatcggcgc gccggccggc cGAAGATCCT TTGATCTTTT
     1801 CTACGGGGTC TGACGCTCTA TTCAACAAAG CCGCCGTCCC GTCAAGTCAG CGTAAATGGG
     1861 TAGGGGGCTT CAAATCGTCC CCCCATACGA TATAAGTTGT TACTAGTGCT TGGATTCTCA
     1921 CCAATAAAAA ACGCCCGGCG GCAACCGAGC GTTCTGAACA AATCCAGATG GAGTTCTGAG
     1981 GTCATTACTG GATCTATCAA CAGGAGTCCA AGCGAGCTCG ATATCAAATT ACGCCCCGCC
     2041 CTGCCACTCA TCGCAGTACT GTTGTAATTC ATTAAGCATT CTGCCGACAT GGAAGCCATC
     2101 ACAAACGGCA TGATGAACCT GAATCGCCAG CGGCATCAGC ACCTTGTCGC CTTGCGTATA
     2161 ATATTTGCCC ATGGTGAAAA CGGGGGCGAA GAAGTTGTCC ATATTGGCCA CGTTTAAATC
     2221 AAAACTGGTG AAACTCACCC AGGGATTGGC TGAGACGAAA AACATATTCT CAATAAACCC
     2281 TTTAGGGAAA TAGGCCAGGT TTTCACCGTA ACACGCCACA TCTTGCGAAT ATATGTGTAG
     2341 AAACTGCCGG AAATCGTCGT GGTATTCACT CCAGAGCGAT GAAAACGTTT CAGTTTGCTC
     2401 ATGGAAAACG GTGTAACAAG GGTGAACACT ATCCCATATC ACCAGCTCAC CGTCTTTCAT
     2461 TGCCATACGA AATTCCGGAT GAGCATTCAT CAGGCGGGCA AGAATGTGAA TAAAGGCCGG
     2521 ATAAAACTTG TGCTTATTTT TCTTTACGGT CTTTAAAAAG GCCGTAATAT CCAGCTGAAC
     2581 GGTCTGGTTA TAGGTACATT GAGCAACTGA CTGAAATGCC TCAAAATGTT CTTTACGATG
     2641 CCATTGGGAT ATATCAACGG TGGTATATCC AGTGATTTTT TTCTCCATTT TAGCTTCCTT
     2701 AGCTCCTGAA AATCTCGATA ACTCAAAAAA TACGCCCGGT AGTGATCTTA TTTCATTATG
     2761 GTGAAAGTTG GAACCTCTTA CGTGCCGATC AACGTCTCAT TGATACCTGA AACAAAACCC
     2821 ATCGTACGGC CAAGGAAGTC TCCAATAACT GTGATCCACC ACAAGCGCCA GGGTTTTCCC
     2881 AGTCACGACG TTGTAAAACG ACGGCCAGTC ATGCATAATC CGCACGCATC TGGAATAAGG
     2941 AAGTGCCATT CCGCCTGACC TTAGCGTGCG AACAGCACGC TATTGTTGTA TCATTACTCG
     3001 CATCCATTCT CAGGCTGTCT CGTCTCGTCT CCGAGGTCTC AGGAGAATGA GTCAGGGTCA
     3061 CGCGTAGGAC GCGTCGAGTA GGGTTTCTTG TCGACTCCAT GTCAGTTCCG CAGCCACACG
     3121 CCGTGTGAAG CTGGGGAGGT TCATTTGATA TGCCTCCTAA ATTTTTATCT AAAGTGAATT
     3181 TAGGAGGCTT ACTTGTCTGC TTTCTTCATT AGAATCAATC CTTTTTTAAA AGTCAATCCC
     3241 GTTTGTTGAA CTACTCTTTA ATAAAATAAT TTTTCCGTTC CCAATTCCAC ATTGCAATAA
     3301 TAGAAAATCC ATCTTCATCG GCTTTTTCGT CATCATCTGT ATGAATCAAA TCGCCTTCTT
     3361 CTGTGTCATC AAGGTTTAAT TTTTTATGTA TTTCTTTTAA CAAACCACCA TAGGAGATTA
     3421 ACCTTTTACG GTGTAAACCT TCCTCCAAAT CAGACAAACG TTTCAAATTC TTTTCTTCAT
     3481 CATCGGTCAT AAAATCCGTA TCCTTTACAG GATATTTTGC AGTTTCGTCA ATTGCCGATT
     3541 GTATATCCGA TTTATATTTA TTTTTCGGTC GAATCATTTG AACTTTTACA TTTGGATCAT
     3601 AGTCTAATTT CATTGCCTTT TTCCAAAATT GAATCCATTG TTTTTGATTC ACGTAGTTTT
     3661 CTGTATTCTT AAAATAAGTT GGTTCCACAC ATACCAATAC ATGCATGTGC TGATTATAAG
     3721 AATTATCTTT ATTATTTATT GTCACTTCCG TTGCACGCAT AAAACCAACA AGATTTTTAT
     3781 TAATTTTTTT ATATTGCATC ATTCGGCGAA ATCCTTGAGC CATATCTGAC AAACTCTTAT
     3841 TTAATTCTTC GCCATCATAA ACATTTTTAA CTGTTAATGT GAGAAACAAC CAACGAACTG
     3901 TTGGCTTTTG TTTAATAACT TCAGCAACAA CCTTTTGTGA CTGAATGCCA TGTTTCATTG
     3961 CTCTCCTCCA GTTGCACATT GGACAAAGCC TGGATTTACA AAACCACACT CGATACAACT
     4021 TTCTTTCGCC TGTTTCACGA TTTTGTTTAT ACTCTAATAT TTCAGCACAA TCTTTTACTC
     4081 TTTCAGCCTT TTTAAATTCA AGAATATGCA GAAGTTCAAA GTAATCAACA TTAGCGATTT
     4141 TCTTTTCTCT CCATGGCCTC ACTTTTCCAC TTTTTGTCTT GTCCACTAAA ACCCTTGATT
     4201 TTTCATCTGA ATAAATGCTA CTATTAGGAC ACATAATATT AAAAGAAACC CCCATCTATT
     4261 TAGTTATTTG TTTGGTCACT TATAACTTTA ACAGATGGGG TTTTTCTGTG CAACCAATTT
     4321 TAAGGGTTTT CAATACTTTA AAACACATAC ATACCAACAC TTCAACGCAC CTTTCAGCAA
     4381 CTAAAATAAA AATGACGTTA TTTCTATATG TATCAAGAAT AGAAAGAACT CGTTTTTCGC
     4441 TACGCTCAAA ACGCAAAAAA AGCACTCATT CGAGTGCTTT TTCTTATCGC TCCAAATCAT
     4501 GCGATTTTTT CCTCTTTGCT TTTCTTTGCT CACGAAGTTC TCGATCACGC TGCAAAACAT
     4561 CTTGAAGCGA AAAAGTATTC TTCTTTTCTT CCGATCGCTC ATGCTGACGC ACGAAAAGCC
     4621 CTCTAGGCGC ATAGGAACAA CTCCTAAATG CATGTGAGGG GTTTTCTCGT CCATGTGAAC
     4681 AGTCGCATAC GCAATATTTT GTTTCCCATA CTGCATTAAT GAATCGGCCA ACGCGCGGGG
     4741 AGAGGCGGTT TGCGTATTGG GCGCTCTTGC GCTTCCTCGC TCACTGACTC GCTGCGCTCG
     4801 GTCGTTCGGC TGCGGCGAGC GGTATCAGCT CACTCAAAGG CGGTAATACG GTTATCCACA
     4861 GAATCAGGGG CGCTAGCAAG GAGGATCCTT TAACTCTGGC AACCCTCAAA ATTGAATGAG
     4921 ACATGCTACA CCTCCGGATA ATAAATATAT ATAAACGTAT ATAGATTTCA TAAAGTCTAA
     4981 CACACTAGAC TTATTTACTT CGTAATTAAG TCGTTAAACC GTGTGCTCTA CGACCAAAAC
     5041 TATAAAACCT TTAAGAACTT TCTTTTTTTA CAAGAAAAAA GAAATTAGAT AAATCTCTCA
     5101 TATCTTTTAT TCAATAATCG CATCCGATTG CAGTATAAAT TTAACGATCA CTCATCATGT
     5161 TCATATTTAT CAGAGGTCGT GCTATAATTA TACTAATTTT ATAAGGAGGA AAAAATATGG
     5221 GCATTTTTAG TATTTTTGTA ATCAGCACAG TTCATTATCA ACCAAACAAA AAATAAGTGG
     5281 TTATAATGAA TCGTTAATAA GCAAAATTCA TATAACCAAA TTAAAGAGGG TTATAAATGA
     5341 ACGAGAAAAA TATAAAACAC AGTCAAAACT TTATTACTTC AAAACATAAT ATAGATAAAA
     5401 TAATGACAAA TATAAGATTA AATGAACATG ATAATATCTT TGAAATCGGC TCAGGAAAAG
     5461 GCCATTTTAC CCTTGAATTA GTAAAGAGGT GTAATTTCGT AACTGCCATT GAAATAGACC
     5521 ATAAATTATG CAAAACTACA GAAAATAAAC TTGTTGATCA CGATAATTTC CAAGTTTTAA
     5581 ACAAGGATAT ATTGCAGTTT AAATTTCCTA AAAACCAATC CTATAAAATA TATGGTAATA
     5641 TACCTTATAA CATAAGTACG GATATAATAC GCAAAATTGT TTTTGATAGT ATAGCTAATG
     5701 AGATTTATTT AATCGTGGAA TACGGGTTTG CTAAAAGATT ATTAAATACA AAACGCTCAT
     5761 TGGCATTACT TTTAATGGCA GAAGTTGATA TTTCTATATT AAGTATGGTT CCAAGAGAAT
     5821 ATTTTCATCC TAAACCTAAA GTGAATAGCT CACTTATCAG ATTAAGTAGA AAAAAATCAA
     5881 GAATATCACA CAAAGATAAA CAAAAGTATA ATTATTTCGT TATGAAATGG GTTAACAAAG
     5941 AATACAAGAA AATATTTACA AAAAATCAAT TTAACAATTC CTTAAAACAT GCAGGAATTG
     6001 ACGATTTAAA CAATATTAGC TTTGAACAAT TCTTATCTCT TTTCAATAGC TATAAATTAT
     6061 TTAATAAGTA AGCTTGTTAA GGGATGCATA AACTGCATCC CTTAACTTGT TTTTCGTGTG
     6121 CCTATTTTTT GTGAATCGAT TATGTCTTTT GCGCAGTCGG CCGCTATACC CTCGTCTCAA
     6181 CCAAAGCAAT CAACCCATCA ACCACCTGGT CGTTGGGATT GTCCTGACCG AAGCGGGACA
     6241 GGTCCACGAG CAGGCAATGC TTGTTGGGCA TGGTGAGGTG GATGTCTTTC ACTTCCGGCA
     6301 CGCAGCCGAG GACTTTTTGC GCCATATCGT AAAGTGTGTG CTGAACGGAT TCGCTTTCGT
     6361 GTTCAGCGAA AGAGGCGAGA AGGAGATTCC ttaagaccca ctttcacatt taagttgttt
     6421 ttctaatccg catatgatca attcaaggcc gaataagaag gctggctctg caccttggtg
     6481 atcaaataat tcgatagctt gtcgtaataa tggcggcata ctatcagtag taggtgtttc
     6541 cctttcttct ttagcgactt gatgctcttg atcttccaat acgcaaccta aagtaaaatg
     6601 ccccacagcg ctgagtgcat ataatgcatt ctctagtgaa aaaccttgtt ggcataaaaa
     6661 ggctaattga ttttcgagag tttcatactg tttttctgta ggccgtgtac ctaaatgtac
     6721 ttttgctcca tcgcgatgac ttagtaaagc acatctaaaa cttttagcgt tattacgtaa
     6781 aaaatcttgc cagctttccc cttctaaagg gcaaaagtga gtatggtgcc tatctaacat
     6841 ctcaatggct aaggcgtcga gcaaagcccg cttatttttt acatgccaat acaatgtagg
     6901 ctgctctaca cctagcttct gggcgagttt acgggttgtt aaaccttcga ttccgacctc
     6961 attaagcagc tctaatgcgc tgttaatcac tttactttta tctaatctag acatcatACT
     7021 TAAAACATCC TTCCAGATTA TCTTCTGTTA GTATACACAA AAAAAGATGA TGATGCCCTA
     7081 AAAGAGCACC ATCACCGTAT GAGTTTTTCA AAATCTTaat atattgaaag atcatgatcc
     7141 ctatcagtga tagagaagtt gtcaaaattg catatacgtg taaaatagat ttacaaaaga
     7201 ttcggaggtt ttttaacATG ggttctcacc accaccacca tcacACAGGT GGGGCTGCGA
//
