# Supplementary material for: A genetic platform for a biocementation bacterium
Source: bioRxiv preprint, doi:10.64898/2025.12.05.692644, version 1 (2025-12-06)
Supplement: Plasmid Sequences [file 692644_file03.zip › Sporosarcina Plasmid Vectors/Promoter library variant plasmids/pGLU_511_97.gb]

LOCUS       pGLU_511_97             7161 bp ds-DNA     circular     02-DEC-2025
DEFINITION  .
FEATURES             Location/Qualifiers
     prokaryote t... 703..760
                     /label="TAmarelleT7"
                     /ApEinfo_revcolor="#f58a5e"
                     /ApEinfo_fwdcolor="#f58a5e"
     miscellaneous   774..1019
                     /label="oriT"
                     /ApEinfo_revcolor="#84b0dc"
                     /ApEinfo_fwdcolor="#84b0dc"
     miscellaneous   1043..1082
                     /label="UNSX"
                     /ApEinfo_revcolor="#9eafd2"
                     /ApEinfo_fwdcolor="#9eafd2"
     prokaryote p... 1083..1114
                     /label="L2U8H11"
                     /ApEinfo_revcolor="#75c6a9"
                     /ApEinfo_fwdcolor="#75c6a9"
     primer_bind     complement(1167..1187)
                     /label="M13-rev"
                     /ApEinfo_revcolor="#85dae9"
                     /ApEinfo_fwdcolor="#85dae9"
     primer_bind     complement(1171..1187)
                     /label="M13 rev"
                     /ApEinfo_revcolor="#c7b0e3"
                     /ApEinfo_fwdcolor="#c7b0e3"
     ori             1377..1765
                     /label="R6K ORI"
                     /ApEinfo_revcolor="#85dae9"
                     /ApEinfo_fwdcolor="#85dae9"
     terminator      1914..2008
                     /label="lambda t0 terminator"
                     /ApEinfo_revcolor="#faac61"
                     /ApEinfo_fwdcolor="#faac61"
     CDS             complement(2029..2688)
                     /label="cat"
                     /ApEinfo_revcolor="#ffef86"
                     /ApEinfo_fwdcolor="#ffef86"
     promoter        complement(2689..2791)
                     /label="Pcat"
                     /ApEinfo_revcolor="#9eafd2"
                     /ApEinfo_fwdcolor="#9eafd2"
     primer_bind     2892..2909
                     /label="M13-fwd"
                     /ApEinfo_revcolor="#85dae9"
                     /ApEinfo_fwdcolor="#85dae9"
     primer_bind     2893..2909
                     /label="M13 fwd"
                     /ApEinfo_revcolor="#d59687"
                     /ApEinfo_fwdcolor="#d59687"
     prokaryote t... 2962..2991
                     /label="L2U5H11"
                     /ApEinfo_revcolor="#f8d3a9"
                     /ApEinfo_fwdcolor="#f8d3a9"
     miscellaneous   2992..3031
                     /label="UNS1"
                     /ApEinfo_revcolor="#9eafd2"
                     /ApEinfo_fwdcolor="#9eafd2"
     spacer          2992..3031
                     /label="UNS_1"
                     /ApEinfo_revcolor="#c6c9d1"
                     /ApEinfo_fwdcolor="#c6c9d1"
     misc_feature    3055..3084
                     /label="F primer binding"
                     /ApEinfo_revcolor="#d6b295"
                     /ApEinfo_fwdcolor="#d6b295"
     Primer site     3055..3084
                     /label="F-skpp-asm-15-mer-2x"
                     /ApEinfo_revcolor="#f58a5e"
                     /ApEinfo_fwdcolor="#f58a5e"
     ORI barcode     3055..3134
                     /label="ORI_BC_30"
                     /ApEinfo_revcolor="#faac61"
                     /ApEinfo_fwdcolor="#faac61"
     Barcode         3085..3104
                     /label="BC.0030"
                     /ApEinfo_revcolor="#c6c9d1"
                     /ApEinfo_fwdcolor="#c6c9d1"
     Primer site     3105..3134
                     /label="R-skpp-asm-15-mer-2x"
                     /ApEinfo_revcolor="#f58a5e"
                     /ApEinfo_fwdcolor="#f58a5e"
     misc_feature    complement(3105..3134)
                     /label="R primer binding"
                     /ApEinfo_revcolor="#d6b295"
                     /ApEinfo_fwdcolor="#d6b295"
     ORI             3139..4870
                     /label="pTHT15 ORI"
                     /ApEinfo_revcolor="#f58a5e"
                     /ApEinfo_fwdcolor="#f58a5e"
     prokaryote p... 4884..5335
                     /label="PermC"
                     /ApEinfo_revcolor="#faac61"
                     /ApEinfo_fwdcolor="#faac61"
     RBS             5204..5214
                     /label="bsRBS"
                     /ApEinfo_revcolor="#b7e6d7"
                     /ApEinfo_fwdcolor="#b7e6d7"
     CDS             5337..6071
                     /label="ermC"
                     /ApEinfo_revcolor="#ffef86"
                     /ApEinfo_fwdcolor="#ffef86"
     prokaryote t... 6076..6161
                     /label="TermC"
                     /ApEinfo_revcolor="#f8d3a9"
                     /ApEinfo_fwdcolor="#f8d3a9"
     misc_feature    6170..6209
                     /label="UNS_8"
                     /ApEinfo_revcolor="#c6c9d1"
                     /ApEinfo_fwdcolor="#c6c9d1"
     prokaryote t... complement(6210..6390)
                     /label="TAmarelleT9"
                     /ApEinfo_revcolor="#f58a5e"
                     /ApEinfo_fwdcolor="#f58a5e"
     misc_feature    complement(6394..7017)
                     /label="tetR"
                     /ApEinfo_revcolor="#f58a5e"
                     /ApEinfo_fwdcolor="#f58a5e"
     prokaryote p... 7018..7118
                     /label="P9"
                     /ApEinfo_revcolor="#f58a5e"
                     /ApEinfo_fwdcolor="#f58a5e"
     NGS barcode     7146..7160
                     /label="Barcode 97"
                     /ApEinfo_revcolor="#faac61"
                     /ApEinfo_fwdcolor="#faac61"
     CDS             7161..698
                     /label="mScarlet-I"
                     /ApEinfo_revcolor="#ffef86"
                     /ApEinfo_fwdcolor="#ffef86"
ORIGIN
        1 TGGTGAGTAA GGGTGAAGCC GTGATTAAAG AGTTCATGCG CTTCAAAGTG CATATGGAGG
       61 GCTCAATGAA CGGCCATGAA TTTGAAATTG AAGGTGAAGG AGAAGGCCGT CCGTATGAGG
      121 GCACCCAGAC CGCCAAACTG AAAGTCACAA AGGGTGGCCC GCTGCCGTTT TCGTGGGATA
      181 TTTTATCCCC TCAATTCATG TACGGCAGCC GGGCGTTTAT TAAACACCCG GCGGATATCC
      241 CGGATTACTA TAAGCAATCT TTTCCAGAAG GCTTTAAATG GGAGCGCGTG ATGAATTTTG
      301 AAGACGGAGG TGCTGTTACC GTGACCCAGG ACACGAGCTT AGAAGACGGT ACCTTGATCT
      361 ATAAGGTAAA GCTGCGTGGT ACCAATTTCC CGCCGGATGG GCCAGTTATG CAGAAAAAGA
      421 CTATGGGCTG GGAAGCATCG ACGGAGCGTC TTTACCCCGA AGACGGCGTC CTGAAAGGCG
      481 ATATTAAAAT GGCCCTGCGA CTGAAAGACG GCGGTCGCTA CCTTGCAGAT TTCAAAACAA
      541 CGTATAAAGC GAAAAAACCT GTGCAGATGC CCGGGGCGTA CAACGTTGAT CGCAAACTAG
      601 ATATCACTTC ACACAACGAA GATTACACGG TAGTCGAACA GTATGAACGT AGCGAGGGGC
      661 GCCATAGCAC CGGAGGCATG GATGAACTCT ATAAATAAGC TTCGCTCGTG CTCGCCGCGA
      721 CCTTCCTCTT CATGCACCTC TTCGGCATCG GGCTGCACAA CGCTACAGAG GAGCTTTTCC
      781 GCTGCATAAC CCTGCTTCGG GGTCATTATA GCGATTTTTT CGGTATATCC ATCCTTTTTC
      841 GCACGATATA CAGGATTTTG CCAAAGGGTT CGTGTAGACT TTCCTTGGTG TATCCAACGG
      901 CGTCAGCCGG GCAGGATAGG TGAAGTAGGC CCACCCGCGA GCGGGTGTTC CTTCTTCACT
      961 GTCCCTTATT CGCACCTGGC GGTGCTCAAC GGGAATCCTG CTCTGCGAGG CTGGCCGTAC
     1021 GCTAGGTATA CTTGAGACCA CCCCAGGATA CATAGATTAC CACAACTCCG AGCCCTTCCA
     1081 CCTAGCGTGC TAACCACGCA CGCTATTGTT GTATAGGCTA GGTGGAGGCT CAGTGATGAT
     1141 AAGTCTGCGA TGGTGGATGC ATGTGTCATG GTCATAGCTG TTTCCTGTGT GAAATTGTTA
     1201 TCCGCTCAGA GGGCACAATC CTATTCCGCG CTATCCGACA ATCTCCAAGA CATTAGGTGG
     1261 AGTTCAGTTC GGCGTATGGC ATATGTCGCT GGAAAGAACA TGTGAGCAAA AGGCCAGCAA
     1321 AAGGCCAGGA ACCGTAAAAA GGCCGCGTTG CTGGCGTTac agctgggcgc gccccatgtc
     1381 agccgttaag tgttcctgtg tcactcaaaa ttgctttgag aggctctaag ggcttctcag
     1441 tgcgttacat ccctggcttg ttgtccacaa ccgttaaacc ttaaaggctt taaaagcctt
     1501 atatattctt ttttttctta taaaacttaa aaccttagag gctatttaag ttgctgattt
     1561 atattaattt tattgttcaa acatgagagc ttagtacgtg aaacatgaga gcttagtacg
     1621 ttagccatga gagcttagta cgttagccat gagggtttag ttcgttaaac atgagagctt
     1681 agtacgttaa acatgagagc ttagtacgtg aaacatgaga gcttagtacg tactatcaac
     1741 aggttgaact gctgatcttc agatcggcgc gccggccggc cGAAGATCCT TTGATCTTTT
     1801 CTACGGGGTC TGACGCTCTA TTCAACAAAG CCGCCGTCCC GTCAAGTCAG CGTAAATGGG
     1861 TAGGGGGCTT CAAATCGTCC CCCCATACGA TATAAGTTGT TACTAGTGCT TGGATTCTCA
     1921 CCAATAAAAA ACGCCCGGCG GCAACCGAGC GTTCTGAACA AATCCAGATG GAGTTCTGAG
     1981 GTCATTACTG GATCTATCAA CAGGAGTCCA AGCGAGCTCG ATATCAAATT ACGCCCCGCC
     2041 CTGCCACTCA TCGCAGTACT GTTGTAATTC ATTAAGCATT CTGCCGACAT GGAAGCCATC
     2101 ACAAACGGCA TGATGAACCT GAATCGCCAG CGGCATCAGC ACCTTGTCGC CTTGCGTATA
     2161 ATATTTGCCC ATGGTGAAAA CGGGGGCGAA GAAGTTGTCC ATATTGGCCA CGTTTAAATC
     2221 AAAACTGGTG AAACTCACCC AGGGATTGGC TGAGACGAAA AACATATTCT CAATAAACCC
     2281 TTTAGGGAAA TAGGCCAGGT TTTCACCGTA ACACGCCACA TCTTGCGAAT ATATGTGTAG
     2341 AAACTGCCGG AAATCGTCGT GGTATTCACT CCAGAGCGAT GAAAACGTTT CAGTTTGCTC
     2401 ATGGAAAACG GTGTAACAAG GGTGAACACT ATCCCATATC ACCAGCTCAC CGTCTTTCAT
     2461 TGCCATACGA AATTCCGGAT GAGCATTCAT CAGGCGGGCA AGAATGTGAA TAAAGGCCGG
     2521 ATAAAACTTG TGCTTATTTT TCTTTACGGT CTTTAAAAAG GCCGTAATAT CCAGCTGAAC
     2581 GGTCTGGTTA TAGGTACATT GAGCAACTGA CTGAAATGCC TCAAAATGTT CTTTACGATG
     2641 CCATTGGGAT ATATCAACGG TGGTATATCC AGTGATTTTT TTCTCCATTT TAGCTTCCTT
     2701 AGCTCCTGAA AATCTCGATA ACTCAAAAAA TACGCCCGGT AGTGATCTTA TTTCATTATG
     2761 GTGAAAGTTG GAACCTCTTA CGTGCCGATC AACGTCTCAT TGATACCTGA AACAAAACCC
     2821 ATCGTACGGC CAAGGAAGTC TCCAATAACT GTGATCCACC ACAAGCGCCA GGGTTTTCCC
     2881 AGTCACGACG TTGTAAAACG ACGGCCAGTC ATGCATAATC CGCACGCATC TGGAATAAGG
     2941 AAGTGCCATT CCGCCTGACC TTAGCGTGCG AACAGCACGC TATTGTTGTA TCATTACTCG
     3001 CATCCATTCT CAGGCTGTCT CGTCTCGTCT CCGAGGTCTC AGGAGAATGA GTCAGGGTCA
     3061 CGCGTAGGAC GCGTCGAGTA GGGTTTCTTG TCGACTCCAT GTCAGTTCCG CAGCCACACG
     3121 CCGTGTGAAG CTGGGGAGGT TCATTTGATA TGCCTCCTAA ATTTTTATCT AAAGTGAATT
     3181 TAGGAGGCTT ACTTGTCTGC TTTCTTCATT AGAATCAATC CTTTTTTAAA AGTCAATCCC
     3241 GTTTGTTGAA CTACTCTTTA ATAAAATAAT TTTTCCGTTC CCAATTCCAC ATTGCAATAA
     3301 TAGAAAATCC ATCTTCATCG GCTTTTTCGT CATCATCTGT ATGAATCAAA TCGCCTTCTT
     3361 CTGTGTCATC AAGGTTTAAT TTTTTATGTA TTTCTTTTAA CAAACCACCA TAGGAGATTA
     3421 ACCTTTTACG GTGTAAACCT TCCTCCAAAT CAGACAAACG TTTCAAATTC TTTTCTTCAT
     3481 CATCGGTCAT AAAATCCGTA TCCTTTACAG GATATTTTGC AGTTTCGTCA ATTGCCGATT
     3541 GTATATCCGA TTTATATTTA TTTTTCGGTC GAATCATTTG AACTTTTACA TTTGGATCAT
     3601 AGTCTAATTT CATTGCCTTT TTCCAAAATT GAATCCATTG TTTTTGATTC ACGTAGTTTT
     3661 CTGTATTCTT AAAATAAGTT GGTTCCACAC ATACCAATAC ATGCATGTGC TGATTATAAG
     3721 AATTATCTTT ATTATTTATT GTCACTTCCG TTGCACGCAT AAAACCAACA AGATTTTTAT
     3781 TAATTTTTTT ATATTGCATC ATTCGGCGAA ATCCTTGAGC CATATCTGAC AAACTCTTAT
     3841 TTAATTCTTC GCCATCATAA ACATTTTTAA CTGTTAATGT GAGAAACAAC CAACGAACTG
     3901 TTGGCTTTTG TTTAATAACT TCAGCAACAA CCTTTTGTGA CTGAATGCCA TGTTTCATTG
     3961 CTCTCCTCCA GTTGCACATT GGACAAAGCC TGGATTTACA AAACCACACT CGATACAACT
     4021 TTCTTTCGCC TGTTTCACGA TTTTGTTTAT ACTCTAATAT TTCAGCACAA TCTTTTACTC
     4081 TTTCAGCCTT TTTAAATTCA AGAATATGCA GAAGTTCAAA GTAATCAACA TTAGCGATTT
     4141 TCTTTTCTCT CCATGGCCTC ACTTTTCCAC TTTTTGTCTT GTCCACTAAA ACCCTTGATT
     4201 TTTCATCTGA ATAAATGCTA CTATTAGGAC ACATAATATT AAAAGAAACC CCCATCTATT
     4261 TAGTTATTTG TTTGGTCACT TATAACTTTA ACAGATGGGG TTTTTCTGTG CAACCAATTT
     4321 TAAGGGTTTT CAATACTTTA AAACACATAC ATACCAACAC TTCAACGCAC CTTTCAGCAA
     4381 CTAAAATAAA AATGACGTTA TTTCTATATG TATCAAGAAT AGAAAGAACT CGTTTTTCGC
     4441 TACGCTCAAA ACGCAAAAAA AGCACTCATT CGAGTGCTTT TTCTTATCGC TCCAAATCAT
     4501 GCGATTTTTT CCTCTTTGCT TTTCTTTGCT CACGAAGTTC TCGATCACGC TGCAAAACAT
     4561 CTTGAAGCGA AAAAGTATTC TTCTTTTCTT CCGATCGCTC ATGCTGACGC ACGAAAAGCC
     4621 CTCTAGGCGC ATAGGAACAA CTCCTAAATG CATGTGAGGG GTTTTCTCGT CCATGTGAAC
     4681 AGTCGCATAC GCAATATTTT GTTTCCCATA CTGCATTAAT GAATCGGCCA ACGCGCGGGG
     4741 AGAGGCGGTT TGCGTATTGG GCGCTCTTGC GCTTCCTCGC TCACTGACTC GCTGCGCTCG
     4801 GTCGTTCGGC TGCGGCGAGC GGTATCAGCT CACTCAAAGG CGGTAATACG GTTATCCACA
     4861 GAATCAGGGG CGCTAGCAAG GAGGATCCTT TAACTCTGGC AACCCTCAAA ATTGAATGAG
     4921 ACATGCTACA CCTCCGGATA ATAAATATAT ATAAACGTAT ATAGATTTCA TAAAGTCTAA
     4981 CACACTAGAC TTATTTACTT CGTAATTAAG TCGTTAAACC GTGTGCTCTA CGACCAAAAC
     5041 TATAAAACCT TTAAGAACTT TCTTTTTTTA CAAGAAAAAA GAAATTAGAT AAATCTCTCA
     5101 TATCTTTTAT TCAATAATCG CATCCGATTG CAGTATAAAT TTAACGATCA CTCATCATGT
     5161 TCATATTTAT CAGAGGTCGT GCTATAATTA TACTAATTTT ATAAGGAGGA AAAAATATGG
     5221 GCATTTTTAG TATTTTTGTA ATCAGCACAG TTCATTATCA ACCAAACAAA AAATAAGTGG
     5281 TTATAATGAA TCGTTAATAA GCAAAATTCA TATAACCAAA TTAAAGAGGG TTATAAATGA
     5341 ACGAGAAAAA TATAAAACAC AGTCAAAACT TTATTACTTC AAAACATAAT ATAGATAAAA
     5401 TAATGACAAA TATAAGATTA AATGAACATG ATAATATCTT TGAAATCGGC TCAGGAAAAG
     5461 GCCATTTTAC CCTTGAATTA GTAAAGAGGT GTAATTTCGT AACTGCCATT GAAATAGACC
     5521 ATAAATTATG CAAAACTACA GAAAATAAAC TTGTTGATCA CGATAATTTC CAAGTTTTAA
     5581 ACAAGGATAT ATTGCAGTTT AAATTTCCTA AAAACCAATC CTATAAAATA TATGGTAATA
     5641 TACCTTATAA CATAAGTACG GATATAATAC GCAAAATTGT TTTTGATAGT ATAGCTAATG
     5701 AGATTTATTT AATCGTGGAA TACGGGTTTG CTAAAAGATT ATTAAATACA AAACGCTCAT
     5761 TGGCATTACT TTTAATGGCA GAAGTTGATA TTTCTATATT AAGTATGGTT CCAAGAGAAT
     5821 ATTTTCATCC TAAACCTAAA GTGAATAGCT CACTTATCAG ATTAAGTAGA AAAAAATCAA
     5881 GAATATCACA CAAAGATAAA CAAAAGTATA ATTATTTCGT TATGAAATGG GTTAACAAAG
     5941 AATACAAGAA AATATTTACA AAAAATCAAT TTAACAATTC CTTAAAACAT GCAGGAATTG
     6001 ACGATTTAAA CAATATTAGC TTTGAACAAT TCTTATCTCT TTTCAATAGC TATAAATTAT
     6061 TTAATAAGTA AGCTTGTTAA GGGATGCATA AACTGCATCC CTTAACTTGT TTTTCGTGTG
     6121 CCTATTTTTT GTGAATCGAT TATGTCTTTT GCGCAGTCGG CCGCTATACC CTCGTCTCAA
     6181 CCAAAGCAAT CAACCCATCA ACCACCTGGT CGTTGGGATT GTCCTGACCG AAGCGGGACA
     6241 GGTCCACGAG CAGGCAATGC TTGTTGGGCA TGGTGAGGTG GATGTCTTTC ACTTCCGGCA
     6301 CGCAGCCGAG GACTTTTTGC GCCATATCGT AAAGTGTGTG CTGAACGGAT TCGCTTTCGT
     6361 GTTCAGCGAA AGAGGCGAGA AGGAGATTCC ttaagaccca ctttcacatt taagttgttt
     6421 ttctaatccg catatgatca attcaaggcc gaataagaag gctggctctg caccttggtg
     6481 atcaaataat tcgatagctt gtcgtaataa tggcggcata ctatcagtag taggtgtttc
     6541 cctttcttct ttagcgactt gatgctcttg atcttccaat acgcaaccta aagtaaaatg
     6601 ccccacagcg ctgagtgcat ataatgcatt ctctagtgaa aaaccttgtt ggcataaaaa
     6661 ggctaattga ttttcgagag tttcatactg tttttctgta ggccgtgtac ctaaatgtac
     6721 ttttgctcca tcgcgatgac ttagtaaagc acatctaaaa cttttagcgt tattacgtaa
     6781 aaaatcttgc cagctttccc cttctaaagg gcaaaagtga gtatggtgcc tatctaacat
     6841 ctcaatggct aaggcgtcga gcaaagcccg cttatttttt acatgccaat acaatgtagg
     6901 ctgctctaca cctagcttct gggcgagttt acgggttgtt aaaccttcga ttccgacctc
     6961 attaagcagc tctaatgcgc tgttaatcac tttactttta tctaatctag acatcatGGA
     7021 AATAGACATT TTATCTTGTT ATCCTTATAA TAGAAGAGTT GAAAGTACTT GAACTTTTAT
     7081 GAAATAGCGA TTGATATAGA TGAAAGGTAG TGGAATATAT Gggttctcac caccaccacc
     7141 atcacACTGG AGGGACAGCG A
//
