# Supplementary material for: A genetic platform for a biocementation bacterium
Source: bioRxiv preprint, doi:10.64898/2025.12.05.692644, version 1 (2025-12-06)
Supplement: Plasmid Sequences [file 692644_file03.zip › Sporosarcina Plasmid Vectors/Promoter library variant plasmids/pGLU_511_15.gb]

LOCUS       pGLU_511_15             7260 bp ds-DNA     circular     02-DEC-2025
DEFINITION  .
FEATURES             Location/Qualifiers
     prokaryote t... 703..760
                     /label="TAmarelleT7"
                     /ApEinfo_revcolor="#f58a5e"
                     /ApEinfo_fwdcolor="#f58a5e"
     miscellaneous   774..1019
                     /label="oriT"
                     /ApEinfo_revcolor="#84b0dc"
                     /ApEinfo_fwdcolor="#84b0dc"
     miscellaneous   1043..1082
                     /label="UNSX"
                     /ApEinfo_revcolor="#9eafd2"
                     /ApEinfo_fwdcolor="#9eafd2"
     prokaryote p... 1083..1114
                     /label="L2U8H11"
                     /ApEinfo_revcolor="#75c6a9"
                     /ApEinfo_fwdcolor="#75c6a9"
     primer_bind     complement(1167..1187)
                     /label="M13-rev"
                     /ApEinfo_revcolor="#85dae9"
                     /ApEinfo_fwdcolor="#85dae9"
     primer_bind     complement(1171..1187)
                     /label="M13 rev"
                     /ApEinfo_revcolor="#c7b0e3"
                     /ApEinfo_fwdcolor="#c7b0e3"
     ori             1377..1765
                     /label="R6K ORI"
                     /ApEinfo_revcolor="#85dae9"
                     /ApEinfo_fwdcolor="#85dae9"
     terminator      1914..2008
                     /label="lambda t0 terminator"
                     /ApEinfo_revcolor="#faac61"
                     /ApEinfo_fwdcolor="#faac61"
     CDS             complement(2029..2688)
                     /label="cat"
                     /ApEinfo_revcolor="#ffef86"
                     /ApEinfo_fwdcolor="#ffef86"
     promoter        complement(2689..2791)
                     /label="Pcat"
                     /ApEinfo_revcolor="#9eafd2"
                     /ApEinfo_fwdcolor="#9eafd2"
     primer_bind     2892..2909
                     /label="M13-fwd"
                     /ApEinfo_revcolor="#85dae9"
                     /ApEinfo_fwdcolor="#85dae9"
     primer_bind     2893..2909
                     /label="M13 fwd"
                     /ApEinfo_revcolor="#d59687"
                     /ApEinfo_fwdcolor="#d59687"
     prokaryote t... 2962..2991
                     /label="L2U5H11"
                     /ApEinfo_revcolor="#f8d3a9"
                     /ApEinfo_fwdcolor="#f8d3a9"
     miscellaneous   2992..3031
                     /label="UNS1"
                     /ApEinfo_revcolor="#9eafd2"
                     /ApEinfo_fwdcolor="#9eafd2"
     spacer          2992..3031
                     /label="UNS_1"
                     /ApEinfo_revcolor="#c6c9d1"
                     /ApEinfo_fwdcolor="#c6c9d1"
     misc_feature    3055..3084
                     /label="F primer binding"
                     /ApEinfo_revcolor="#d6b295"
                     /ApEinfo_fwdcolor="#d6b295"
     Primer site     3055..3084
                     /label="F-skpp-asm-15-mer-2x"
                     /ApEinfo_revcolor="#f58a5e"
                     /ApEinfo_fwdcolor="#f58a5e"
     ORI barcode     3055..3134
                     /label="ORI_BC_30"
                     /ApEinfo_revcolor="#faac61"
                     /ApEinfo_fwdcolor="#faac61"
     Barcode         3085..3104
                     /label="BC.0030"
                     /ApEinfo_revcolor="#c6c9d1"
                     /ApEinfo_fwdcolor="#c6c9d1"
     Primer site     3105..3134
                     /label="R-skpp-asm-15-mer-2x"
                     /ApEinfo_revcolor="#f58a5e"
                     /ApEinfo_fwdcolor="#f58a5e"
     misc_feature    complement(3105..3134)
                     /label="R primer binding"
                     /ApEinfo_revcolor="#d6b295"
                     /ApEinfo_fwdcolor="#d6b295"
     ORI             3139..4870
                     /label="pTHT15 ORI"
                     /ApEinfo_revcolor="#f58a5e"
                     /ApEinfo_fwdcolor="#f58a5e"
     prokaryote p... 4884..5335
                     /label="PermC"
                     /ApEinfo_revcolor="#faac61"
                     /ApEinfo_fwdcolor="#faac61"
     RBS             5204..5214
                     /label="bsRBS"
                     /ApEinfo_revcolor="#b7e6d7"
                     /ApEinfo_fwdcolor="#b7e6d7"
     CDS             5337..6071
                     /label="ermC"
                     /ApEinfo_revcolor="#ffef86"
                     /ApEinfo_fwdcolor="#ffef86"
     prokaryote t... 6076..6161
                     /label="TermC"
                     /ApEinfo_revcolor="#f8d3a9"
                     /ApEinfo_fwdcolor="#f8d3a9"
     misc_feature    6170..6209
                     /label="UNS_8"
                     /ApEinfo_revcolor="#c6c9d1"
                     /ApEinfo_fwdcolor="#c6c9d1"
     prokaryote t... complement(6210..6390)
                     /label="TAmarelleT9"
                     /ApEinfo_revcolor="#f58a5e"
                     /ApEinfo_fwdcolor="#f58a5e"
     misc_feature    complement(6394..7017)
                     /label="tetR"
                     /ApEinfo_revcolor="#f58a5e"
                     /ApEinfo_fwdcolor="#f58a5e"
     prokaryote p... 7018..7117
                     /label="P10"
                     /ApEinfo_revcolor="#f58a5e"
                     /ApEinfo_fwdcolor="#f58a5e"
     prokaryote p... 7118..7217
                     /label="P1_p"
                     /ApEinfo_revcolor="#f58a5e"
                     /ApEinfo_fwdcolor="#f58a5e"
     misc_feature    7182..7200
                     /label="Tet Operator"
                     /ApEinfo_revcolor="#84b0dc"
                     /ApEinfo_fwdcolor="#84b0dc"
     NGS barcode     7245..7259
                     /label="Barcode 15"
                     /ApEinfo_revcolor="#faac61"
                     /ApEinfo_fwdcolor="#faac61"
     CDS             7260..698
                     /label="mScarlet-I"
                     /ApEinfo_revcolor="#ffef86"
                     /ApEinfo_fwdcolor="#ffef86"
ORIGIN
        1 TGGTGAGTAA GGGTGAAGCC GTGATTAAAG AGTTCATGCG CTTCAAAGTG CATATGGAGG
       61 GCTCAATGAA CGGCCATGAA TTTGAAATTG AAGGTGAAGG AGAAGGCCGT CCGTATGAGG
      121 GCACCCAGAC CGCCAAACTG AAAGTCACAA AGGGTGGCCC GCTGCCGTTT TCGTGGGATA
      181 TTTTATCCCC TCAATTCATG TACGGCAGCC GGGCGTTTAT TAAACACCCG GCGGATATCC
      241 CGGATTACTA TAAGCAATCT TTTCCAGAAG GCTTTAAATG GGAGCGCGTG ATGAATTTTG
      301 AAGACGGAGG TGCTGTTACC GTGACCCAGG ACACGAGCTT AGAAGACGGT ACCTTGATCT
      361 ATAAGGTAAA GCTGCGTGGT ACCAATTTCC CGCCGGATGG GCCAGTTATG CAGAAAAAGA
      421 CTATGGGCTG GGAAGCATCG ACGGAGCGTC TTTACCCCGA AGACGGCGTC CTGAAAGGCG
      481 ATATTAAAAT GGCCCTGCGA CTGAAAGACG GCGGTCGCTA CCTTGCAGAT TTCAAAACAA
      541 CGTATAAAGC GAAAAAACCT GTGCAGATGC CCGGGGCGTA CAACGTTGAT CGCAAACTAG
      601 ATATCACTTC ACACAACGAA GATTACACGG TAGTCGAACA GTATGAACGT AGCGAGGGGC
      661 GCCATAGCAC CGGAGGCATG GATGAACTCT ATAAATAAGC TTCGCTCGTG CTCGCCGCGA
      721 CCTTCCTCTT CATGCACCTC TTCGGCATCG GGCTGCACAA CGCTACAGAG GAGCTTTTCC
      781 GCTGCATAAC CCTGCTTCGG GGTCATTATA GCGATTTTTT CGGTATATCC ATCCTTTTTC
      841 GCACGATATA CAGGATTTTG CCAAAGGGTT CGTGTAGACT TTCCTTGGTG TATCCAACGG
      901 CGTCAGCCGG GCAGGATAGG TGAAGTAGGC CCACCCGCGA GCGGGTGTTC CTTCTTCACT
      961 GTCCCTTATT CGCACCTGGC GGTGCTCAAC GGGAATCCTG CTCTGCGAGG CTGGCCGTAC
     1021 GCTAGGTATA CTTGAGACCA CCCCAGGATA CATAGATTAC CACAACTCCG AGCCCTTCCA
     1081 CCTAGCGTGC TAACCACGCA CGCTATTGTT GTATAGGCTA GGTGGAGGCT CAGTGATGAT
     1141 AAGTCTGCGA TGGTGGATGC ATGTGTCATG GTCATAGCTG TTTCCTGTGT GAAATTGTTA
     1201 TCCGCTCAGA GGGCACAATC CTATTCCGCG CTATCCGACA ATCTCCAAGA CATTAGGTGG
     1261 AGTTCAGTTC GGCGTATGGC ATATGTCGCT GGAAAGAACA TGTGAGCAAA AGGCCAGCAA
     1321 AAGGCCAGGA ACCGTAAAAA GGCCGCGTTG CTGGCGTTac agctgggcgc gccccatgtc
     1381 agccgttaag tgttcctgtg tcactcaaaa ttgctttgag aggctctaag ggcttctcag
     1441 tgcgttacat ccctggcttg ttgtccacaa ccgttaaacc ttaaaggctt taaaagcctt
     1501 atatattctt ttttttctta taaaacttaa aaccttagag gctatttaag ttgctgattt
     1561 atattaattt tattgttcaa acatgagagc ttagtacgtg aaacatgaga gcttagtacg
     1621 ttagccatga gagcttagta cgttagccat gagggtttag ttcgttaaac atgagagctt
     1681 agtacgttaa acatgagagc ttagtacgtg aaacatgaga gcttagtacg tactatcaac
     1741 aggttgaact gctgatcttc agatcggcgc gccggccggc cGAAGATCCT TTGATCTTTT
     1801 CTACGGGGTC TGACGCTCTA TTCAACAAAG CCGCCGTCCC GTCAAGTCAG CGTAAATGGG
     1861 TAGGGGGCTT CAAATCGTCC CCCCATACGA TATAAGTTGT TACTAGTGCT TGGATTCTCA
     1921 CCAATAAAAA ACGCCCGGCG GCAACCGAGC GTTCTGAACA AATCCAGATG GAGTTCTGAG
     1981 GTCATTACTG GATCTATCAA CAGGAGTCCA AGCGAGCTCG ATATCAAATT ACGCCCCGCC
     2041 CTGCCACTCA TCGCAGTACT GTTGTAATTC ATTAAGCATT CTGCCGACAT GGAAGCCATC
     2101 ACAAACGGCA TGATGAACCT GAATCGCCAG CGGCATCAGC ACCTTGTCGC CTTGCGTATA
     2161 ATATTTGCCC ATGGTGAAAA CGGGGGCGAA GAAGTTGTCC ATATTGGCCA CGTTTAAATC
     2221 AAAACTGGTG AAACTCACCC AGGGATTGGC TGAGACGAAA AACATATTCT CAATAAACCC
     2281 TTTAGGGAAA TAGGCCAGGT TTTCACCGTA ACACGCCACA TCTTGCGAAT ATATGTGTAG
     2341 AAACTGCCGG AAATCGTCGT GGTATTCACT CCAGAGCGAT GAAAACGTTT CAGTTTGCTC
     2401 ATGGAAAACG GTGTAACAAG GGTGAACACT ATCCCATATC ACCAGCTCAC CGTCTTTCAT
     2461 TGCCATACGA AATTCCGGAT GAGCATTCAT CAGGCGGGCA AGAATGTGAA TAAAGGCCGG
     2521 ATAAAACTTG TGCTTATTTT TCTTTACGGT CTTTAAAAAG GCCGTAATAT CCAGCTGAAC
     2581 GGTCTGGTTA TAGGTACATT GAGCAACTGA CTGAAATGCC TCAAAATGTT CTTTACGATG
     2641 CCATTGGGAT ATATCAACGG TGGTATATCC AGTGATTTTT TTCTCCATTT TAGCTTCCTT
     2701 AGCTCCTGAA AATCTCGATA ACTCAAAAAA TACGCCCGGT AGTGATCTTA TTTCATTATG
     2761 GTGAAAGTTG GAACCTCTTA CGTGCCGATC AACGTCTCAT TGATACCTGA AACAAAACCC
     2821 ATCGTACGGC CAAGGAAGTC TCCAATAACT GTGATCCACC ACAAGCGCCA GGGTTTTCCC
     2881 AGTCACGACG TTGTAAAACG ACGGCCAGTC ATGCATAATC CGCACGCATC TGGAATAAGG
     2941 AAGTGCCATT CCGCCTGACC TTAGCGTGCG AACAGCACGC TATTGTTGTA TCATTACTCG
     3001 CATCCATTCT CAGGCTGTCT CGTCTCGTCT CCGAGGTCTC AGGAGAATGA GTCAGGGTCA
     3061 CGCGTAGGAC GCGTCGAGTA GGGTTTCTTG TCGACTCCAT GTCAGTTCCG CAGCCACACG
     3121 CCGTGTGAAG CTGGGGAGGT TCATTTGATA TGCCTCCTAA ATTTTTATCT AAAGTGAATT
     3181 TAGGAGGCTT ACTTGTCTGC TTTCTTCATT AGAATCAATC CTTTTTTAAA AGTCAATCCC
     3241 GTTTGTTGAA CTACTCTTTA ATAAAATAAT TTTTCCGTTC CCAATTCCAC ATTGCAATAA
     3301 TAGAAAATCC ATCTTCATCG GCTTTTTCGT CATCATCTGT ATGAATCAAA TCGCCTTCTT
     3361 CTGTGTCATC AAGGTTTAAT TTTTTATGTA TTTCTTTTAA CAAACCACCA TAGGAGATTA
     3421 ACCTTTTACG GTGTAAACCT TCCTCCAAAT CAGACAAACG TTTCAAATTC TTTTCTTCAT
     3481 CATCGGTCAT AAAATCCGTA TCCTTTACAG GATATTTTGC AGTTTCGTCA ATTGCCGATT
     3541 GTATATCCGA TTTATATTTA TTTTTCGGTC GAATCATTTG AACTTTTACA TTTGGATCAT
     3601 AGTCTAATTT CATTGCCTTT TTCCAAAATT GAATCCATTG TTTTTGATTC ACGTAGTTTT
     3661 CTGTATTCTT AAAATAAGTT GGTTCCACAC ATACCAATAC ATGCATGTGC TGATTATAAG
     3721 AATTATCTTT ATTATTTATT GTCACTTCCG TTGCACGCAT AAAACCAACA AGATTTTTAT
     3781 TAATTTTTTT ATATTGCATC ATTCGGCGAA ATCCTTGAGC CATATCTGAC AAACTCTTAT
     3841 TTAATTCTTC GCCATCATAA ACATTTTTAA CTGTTAATGT GAGAAACAAC CAACGAACTG
     3901 TTGGCTTTTG TTTAATAACT TCAGCAACAA CCTTTTGTGA CTGAATGCCA TGTTTCATTG
     3961 CTCTCCTCCA GTTGCACATT GGACAAAGCC TGGATTTACA AAACCACACT CGATACAACT
     4021 TTCTTTCGCC TGTTTCACGA TTTTGTTTAT ACTCTAATAT TTCAGCACAA TCTTTTACTC
     4081 TTTCAGCCTT TTTAAATTCA AGAATATGCA GAAGTTCAAA GTAATCAACA TTAGCGATTT
     4141 TCTTTTCTCT CCATGGCCTC ACTTTTCCAC TTTTTGTCTT GTCCACTAAA ACCCTTGATT
     4201 TTTCATCTGA ATAAATGCTA CTATTAGGAC ACATAATATT AAAAGAAACC CCCATCTATT
     4261 TAGTTATTTG TTTGGTCACT TATAACTTTA ACAGATGGGG TTTTTCTGTG CAACCAATTT
     4321 TAAGGGTTTT CAATACTTTA AAACACATAC ATACCAACAC TTCAACGCAC CTTTCAGCAA
     4381 CTAAAATAAA AATGACGTTA TTTCTATATG TATCAAGAAT AGAAAGAACT CGTTTTTCGC
     4441 TACGCTCAAA ACGCAAAAAA AGCACTCATT CGAGTGCTTT TTCTTATCGC TCCAAATCAT
     4501 GCGATTTTTT CCTCTTTGCT TTTCTTTGCT CACGAAGTTC TCGATCACGC TGCAAAACAT
     4561 CTTGAAGCGA AAAAGTATTC TTCTTTTCTT CCGATCGCTC ATGCTGACGC ACGAAAAGCC
     4621 CTCTAGGCGC ATAGGAACAA CTCCTAAATG CATGTGAGGG GTTTTCTCGT CCATGTGAAC
     4681 AGTCGCATAC GCAATATTTT GTTTCCCATA CTGCATTAAT GAATCGGCCA ACGCGCGGGG
     4741 AGAGGCGGTT TGCGTATTGG GCGCTCTTGC GCTTCCTCGC TCACTGACTC GCTGCGCTCG
     4801 GTCGTTCGGC TGCGGCGAGC GGTATCAGCT CACTCAAAGG CGGTAATACG GTTATCCACA
     4861 GAATCAGGGG CGCTAGCAAG GAGGATCCTT TAACTCTGGC AACCCTCAAA ATTGAATGAG
     4921 ACATGCTACA CCTCCGGATA ATAAATATAT ATAAACGTAT ATAGATTTCA TAAAGTCTAA
     4981 CACACTAGAC TTATTTACTT CGTAATTAAG TCGTTAAACC GTGTGCTCTA CGACCAAAAC
     5041 TATAAAACCT TTAAGAACTT TCTTTTTTTA CAAGAAAAAA GAAATTAGAT AAATCTCTCA
     5101 TATCTTTTAT TCAATAATCG CATCCGATTG CAGTATAAAT TTAACGATCA CTCATCATGT
     5161 TCATATTTAT CAGAGGTCGT GCTATAATTA TACTAATTTT ATAAGGAGGA AAAAATATGG
     5221 GCATTTTTAG TATTTTTGTA ATCAGCACAG TTCATTATCA ACCAAACAAA AAATAAGTGG
     5281 TTATAATGAA TCGTTAATAA GCAAAATTCA TATAACCAAA TTAAAGAGGG TTATAAATGA
     5341 ACGAGAAAAA TATAAAACAC AGTCAAAACT TTATTACTTC AAAACATAAT ATAGATAAAA
     5401 TAATGACAAA TATAAGATTA AATGAACATG ATAATATCTT TGAAATCGGC TCAGGAAAAG
     5461 GCCATTTTAC CCTTGAATTA GTAAAGAGGT GTAATTTCGT AACTGCCATT GAAATAGACC
     5521 ATAAATTATG CAAAACTACA GAAAATAAAC TTGTTGATCA CGATAATTTC CAAGTTTTAA
     5581 ACAAGGATAT ATTGCAGTTT AAATTTCCTA AAAACCAATC CTATAAAATA TATGGTAATA
     5641 TACCTTATAA CATAAGTACG GATATAATAC GCAAAATTGT TTTTGATAGT ATAGCTAATG
     5701 AGATTTATTT AATCGTGGAA TACGGGTTTG CTAAAAGATT ATTAAATACA AAACGCTCAT
     5761 TGGCATTACT TTTAATGGCA GAAGTTGATA TTTCTATATT AAGTATGGTT CCAAGAGAAT
     5821 ATTTTCATCC TAAACCTAAA GTGAATAGCT CACTTATCAG ATTAAGTAGA AAAAAATCAA
     5881 GAATATCACA CAAAGATAAA CAAAAGTATA ATTATTTCGT TATGAAATGG GTTAACAAAG
     5941 AATACAAGAA AATATTTACA AAAAATCAAT TTAACAATTC CTTAAAACAT GCAGGAATTG
     6001 ACGATTTAAA CAATATTAGC TTTGAACAAT TCTTATCTCT TTTCAATAGC TATAAATTAT
     6061 TTAATAAGTA AGCTTGTTAA GGGATGCATA AACTGCATCC CTTAACTTGT TTTTCGTGTG
     6121 CCTATTTTTT GTGAATCGAT TATGTCTTTT GCGCAGTCGG CCGCTATACC CTCGTCTCAA
     6181 CCAAAGCAAT CAACCCATCA ACCACCTGGT CGTTGGGATT GTCCTGACCG AAGCGGGACA
     6241 GGTCCACGAG CAGGCAATGC TTGTTGGGCA TGGTGAGGTG GATGTCTTTC ACTTCCGGCA
     6301 CGCAGCCGAG GACTTTTTGC GCCATATCGT AAAGTGTGTG CTGAACGGAT TCGCTTTCGT
     6361 GTTCAGCGAA AGAGGCGAGA AGGAGATTCC ttaagaccca ctttcacatt taagttgttt
     6421 ttctaatccg catatgatca attcaaggcc gaataagaag gctggctctg caccttggtg
     6481 atcaaataat tcgatagctt gtcgtaataa tggcggcata ctatcagtag taggtgtttc
     6541 cctttcttct ttagcgactt gatgctcttg atcttccaat acgcaaccta aagtaaaatg
     6601 ccccacagcg ctgagtgcat ataatgcatt ctctagtgaa aaaccttgtt ggcataaaaa
     6661 ggctaattga ttttcgagag tttcatactg tttttctgta ggccgtgtac ctaaatgtac
     6721 ttttgctcca tcgcgatgac ttagtaaagc acatctaaaa cttttagcgt tattacgtaa
     6781 aaaatcttgc cagctttccc cttctaaagg gcaaaagtga gtatggtgcc tatctaacat
     6841 ctcaatggct aaggcgtcga gcaaagcccg cttatttttt acatgccaat acaatgtagg
     6901 ctgctctaca cctagcttct gggcgagttt acgggttgtt aaaccttcga ttccgacctc
     6961 attaagcagc tctaatgcgc tgttaatcac tttactttta tctaatctag acatcatACT
     7021 TAAAACATCC TTCCAGATTA TCTTCTGTTA GTATACACAA AAAAAGATGA TGATGCCCTA
     7081 AAAGAGCACC ATCACCGTAT GAGTTTTTCA AAATCTTttt tcagtataaa taagctatag
     7141 agtataggtg actggggatt aatctccagt acctataaaa atccctatca gtgatagaga
     7201 taaggaggct ttccataATG ggttctcacc accaccacca tcacACAAGC GGTGCGACTA
//
