# Supplementary material for: A genetic platform for a biocementation bacterium
Source: bioRxiv preprint, doi:10.64898/2025.12.05.692644, version 1 (2025-12-06)
Supplement: Plasmid Sequences [file 692644_file03.zip › Sporosarcina Plasmid Vectors/Promoter library variant plasmids/pGLU_511_44.gb]

LOCUS       pGLU_511_44             7260 bp ds-DNA     circular     02-DEC-2025
DEFINITION  .
FEATURES             Location/Qualifiers
     prokaryote t... 703..760
                     /label="TAmarelleT7"
                     /ApEinfo_revcolor="#f58a5e"
                     /ApEinfo_fwdcolor="#f58a5e"
     miscellaneous   774..1019
                     /label="oriT"
                     /ApEinfo_revcolor="#84b0dc"
                     /ApEinfo_fwdcolor="#84b0dc"
     miscellaneous   1043..1082
                     /label="UNSX"
                     /ApEinfo_revcolor="#9eafd2"
                     /ApEinfo_fwdcolor="#9eafd2"
     prokaryote p... 1083..1114
                     /label="L2U8H11"
                     /ApEinfo_revcolor="#75c6a9"
                     /ApEinfo_fwdcolor="#75c6a9"
     primer_bind     complement(1167..1187)
                     /label="M13-rev"
                     /ApEinfo_revcolor="#85dae9"
                     /ApEinfo_fwdcolor="#85dae9"
     primer_bind     complement(1171..1187)
                     /label="M13 rev"
                     /ApEinfo_revcolor="#c7b0e3"
                     /ApEinfo_fwdcolor="#c7b0e3"
     ori             1377..1765
                     /label="R6K ORI"
                     /ApEinfo_revcolor="#85dae9"
                     /ApEinfo_fwdcolor="#85dae9"
     terminator      1914..2008
                     /label="lambda t0 terminator"
                     /ApEinfo_revcolor="#faac61"
                     /ApEinfo_fwdcolor="#faac61"
     CDS             complement(2029..2688)
                     /label="cat"
                     /ApEinfo_revcolor="#ffef86"
                     /ApEinfo_fwdcolor="#ffef86"
     promoter        complement(2689..2791)
                     /label="Pcat"
                     /ApEinfo_revcolor="#9eafd2"
                     /ApEinfo_fwdcolor="#9eafd2"
     primer_bind     2892..2909
                     /label="M13-fwd"
                     /ApEinfo_revcolor="#85dae9"
                     /ApEinfo_fwdcolor="#85dae9"
     primer_bind     2893..2909
                     /label="M13 fwd"
                     /ApEinfo_revcolor="#d59687"
                     /ApEinfo_fwdcolor="#d59687"
     prokaryote t... 2962..2991
                     /label="L2U5H11"
                     /ApEinfo_revcolor="#f8d3a9"
                     /ApEinfo_fwdcolor="#f8d3a9"
     miscellaneous   2992..3031
                     /label="UNS1"
                     /ApEinfo_revcolor="#9eafd2"
                     /ApEinfo_fwdcolor="#9eafd2"
     spacer          2992..3031
                     /label="UNS_1"
                     /ApEinfo_revcolor="#c6c9d1"
                     /ApEinfo_fwdcolor="#c6c9d1"
     misc_feature    3055..3084
                     /label="F primer binding"
                     /ApEinfo_revcolor="#d6b295"
                     /ApEinfo_fwdcolor="#d6b295"
     Primer site     3055..3084
                     /label="F-skpp-asm-15-mer-2x"
                     /ApEinfo_revcolor="#f58a5e"
                     /ApEinfo_fwdcolor="#f58a5e"
     ORI barcode     3055..3134
                     /label="ORI_BC_30"
                     /ApEinfo_revcolor="#faac61"
                     /ApEinfo_fwdcolor="#faac61"
     Barcode         3085..3104
                     /label="BC.0030"
                     /ApEinfo_revcolor="#c6c9d1"
                     /ApEinfo_fwdcolor="#c6c9d1"
     Primer site     3105..3134
                     /label="R-skpp-asm-15-mer-2x"
                     /ApEinfo_revcolor="#f58a5e"
                     /ApEinfo_fwdcolor="#f58a5e"
     misc_feature    complement(3105..3134)
                     /label="R primer binding"
                     /ApEinfo_revcolor="#d6b295"
                     /ApEinfo_fwdcolor="#d6b295"
     ORI             3139..4870
                     /label="pTHT15 ORI"
                     /ApEinfo_revcolor="#f58a5e"
                     /ApEinfo_fwdcolor="#f58a5e"
     prokaryote p... 4884..5335
                     /label="PermC"
                     /ApEinfo_revcolor="#faac61"
                     /ApEinfo_fwdcolor="#faac61"
     RBS             5204..5214
                     /label="bsRBS"
                     /ApEinfo_revcolor="#b7e6d7"
                     /ApEinfo_fwdcolor="#b7e6d7"
     CDS             5337..6071
                     /label="ermC"
                     /ApEinfo_revcolor="#ffef86"
                     /ApEinfo_fwdcolor="#ffef86"
     prokaryote t... 6076..6161
                     /label="TermC"
                     /ApEinfo_revcolor="#f8d3a9"
                     /ApEinfo_fwdcolor="#f8d3a9"
     misc_feature    6170..6209
                     /label="UNS_8"
                     /ApEinfo_revcolor="#c6c9d1"
                     /ApEinfo_fwdcolor="#c6c9d1"
     prokaryote t... complement(6210..6390)
                     /label="TAmarelleT9"
                     /ApEinfo_revcolor="#f58a5e"
                     /ApEinfo_fwdcolor="#f58a5e"
     misc_feature    complement(6394..7017)
                     /label="tetR"
                     /ApEinfo_revcolor="#f58a5e"
                     /ApEinfo_fwdcolor="#f58a5e"
     prokaryote p... 7018..7117
                     /label="P4"
                     /ApEinfo_revcolor="#f58a5e"
                     /ApEinfo_fwdcolor="#f58a5e"
     prokaryote p... 7118..7217
                     /label="P3_p"
                     /ApEinfo_revcolor="#f58a5e"
                     /ApEinfo_fwdcolor="#f58a5e"
     misc_feature    7182..7200
                     /label="Tet Operator"
                     /ApEinfo_revcolor="#84b0dc"
                     /ApEinfo_fwdcolor="#84b0dc"
     NGS barcode     7245..7259
                     /label="Barcode 44"
                     /ApEinfo_revcolor="#faac61"
                     /ApEinfo_fwdcolor="#faac61"
     CDS             7260..698
                     /label="mScarlet-I"
                     /ApEinfo_revcolor="#ffef86"
                     /ApEinfo_fwdcolor="#ffef86"
ORIGIN
        1 TGGTGAGTAA GGGTGAAGCC GTGATTAAAG AGTTCATGCG CTTCAAAGTG CATATGGAGG
       61 GCTCAATGAA CGGCCATGAA TTTGAAATTG AAGGTGAAGG AGAAGGCCGT CCGTATGAGG
      121 GCACCCAGAC CGCCAAACTG AAAGTCACAA AGGGTGGCCC GCTGCCGTTT TCGTGGGATA
      181 TTTTATCCCC TCAATTCATG TACGGCAGCC GGGCGTTTAT TAAACACCCG GCGGATATCC
      241 CGGATTACTA TAAGCAATCT TTTCCAGAAG GCTTTAAATG GGAGCGCGTG ATGAATTTTG
      301 AAGACGGAGG TGCTGTTACC GTGACCCAGG ACACGAGCTT AGAAGACGGT ACCTTGATCT
      361 ATAAGGTAAA GCTGCGTGGT ACCAATTTCC CGCCGGATGG GCCAGTTATG CAGAAAAAGA
      421 CTATGGGCTG GGAAGCATCG ACGGAGCGTC TTTACCCCGA AGACGGCGTC CTGAAAGGCG
      481 ATATTAAAAT GGCCCTGCGA CTGAAAGACG GCGGTCGCTA CCTTGCAGAT TTCAAAACAA
      541 CGTATAAAGC GAAAAAACCT GTGCAGATGC CCGGGGCGTA CAACGTTGAT CGCAAACTAG
      601 ATATCACTTC ACACAACGAA GATTACACGG TAGTCGAACA GTATGAACGT AGCGAGGGGC
      661 GCCATAGCAC CGGAGGCATG GATGAACTCT ATAAATAAGC TTCGCTCGTG CTCGCCGCGA
      721 CCTTCCTCTT CATGCACCTC TTCGGCATCG GGCTGCACAA CGCTACAGAG GAGCTTTTCC
      781 GCTGCATAAC CCTGCTTCGG GGTCATTATA GCGATTTTTT CGGTATATCC ATCCTTTTTC
      841 GCACGATATA CAGGATTTTG CCAAAGGGTT CGTGTAGACT TTCCTTGGTG TATCCAACGG
      901 CGTCAGCCGG GCAGGATAGG TGAAGTAGGC CCACCCGCGA GCGGGTGTTC CTTCTTCACT
      961 GTCCCTTATT CGCACCTGGC GGTGCTCAAC GGGAATCCTG CTCTGCGAGG CTGGCCGTAC
     1021 GCTAGGTATA CTTGAGACCA CCCCAGGATA CATAGATTAC CACAACTCCG AGCCCTTCCA
     1081 CCTAGCGTGC TAACCACGCA CGCTATTGTT GTATAGGCTA GGTGGAGGCT CAGTGATGAT
     1141 AAGTCTGCGA TGGTGGATGC ATGTGTCATG GTCATAGCTG TTTCCTGTGT GAAATTGTTA
     1201 TCCGCTCAGA GGGCACAATC CTATTCCGCG CTATCCGACA ATCTCCAAGA CATTAGGTGG
     1261 AGTTCAGTTC GGCGTATGGC ATATGTCGCT GGAAAGAACA TGTGAGCAAA AGGCCAGCAA
     1321 AAGGCCAGGA ACCGTAAAAA GGCCGCGTTG CTGGCGTTac agctgggcgc gccccatgtc
     1381 agccgttaag tgttcctgtg tcactcaaaa ttgctttgag aggctctaag ggcttctcag
     1441 tgcgttacat ccctggcttg ttgtccacaa ccgttaaacc ttaaaggctt taaaagcctt
     1501 atatattctt ttttttctta taaaacttaa aaccttagag gctatttaag ttgctgattt
     1561 atattaattt tattgttcaa acatgagagc ttagtacgtg aaacatgaga gcttagtacg
     1621 ttagccatga gagcttagta cgttagccat gagggtttag ttcgttaaac atgagagctt
     1681 agtacgttaa acatgagagc ttagtacgtg aaacatgaga gcttagtacg tactatcaac
     1741 aggttgaact gctgatcttc agatcggcgc gccggccggc cGAAGATCCT TTGATCTTTT
     1801 CTACGGGGTC TGACGCTCTA TTCAACAAAG CCGCCGTCCC GTCAAGTCAG CGTAAATGGG
     1861 TAGGGGGCTT CAAATCGTCC CCCCATACGA TATAAGTTGT TACTAGTGCT TGGATTCTCA
     1921 CCAATAAAAA ACGCCCGGCG GCAACCGAGC GTTCTGAACA AATCCAGATG GAGTTCTGAG
     1981 GTCATTACTG GATCTATCAA CAGGAGTCCA AGCGAGCTCG ATATCAAATT ACGCCCCGCC
     2041 CTGCCACTCA TCGCAGTACT GTTGTAATTC ATTAAGCATT CTGCCGACAT GGAAGCCATC
     2101 ACAAACGGCA TGATGAACCT GAATCGCCAG CGGCATCAGC ACCTTGTCGC CTTGCGTATA
     2161 ATATTTGCCC ATGGTGAAAA CGGGGGCGAA GAAGTTGTCC ATATTGGCCA CGTTTAAATC
     2221 AAAACTGGTG AAACTCACCC AGGGATTGGC TGAGACGAAA AACATATTCT CAATAAACCC
     2281 TTTAGGGAAA TAGGCCAGGT TTTCACCGTA ACACGCCACA TCTTGCGAAT ATATGTGTAG
     2341 AAACTGCCGG AAATCGTCGT GGTATTCACT CCAGAGCGAT GAAAACGTTT CAGTTTGCTC
     2401 ATGGAAAACG GTGTAACAAG GGTGAACACT ATCCCATATC ACCAGCTCAC CGTCTTTCAT
     2461 TGCCATACGA AATTCCGGAT GAGCATTCAT CAGGCGGGCA AGAATGTGAA TAAAGGCCGG
     2521 ATAAAACTTG TGCTTATTTT TCTTTACGGT CTTTAAAAAG GCCGTAATAT CCAGCTGAAC
     2581 GGTCTGGTTA TAGGTACATT GAGCAACTGA CTGAAATGCC TCAAAATGTT CTTTACGATG
     2641 CCATTGGGAT ATATCAACGG TGGTATATCC AGTGATTTTT TTCTCCATTT TAGCTTCCTT
     2701 AGCTCCTGAA AATCTCGATA ACTCAAAAAA TACGCCCGGT AGTGATCTTA TTTCATTATG
     2761 GTGAAAGTTG GAACCTCTTA CGTGCCGATC AACGTCTCAT TGATACCTGA AACAAAACCC
     2821 ATCGTACGGC CAAGGAAGTC TCCAATAACT GTGATCCACC ACAAGCGCCA GGGTTTTCCC
     2881 AGTCACGACG TTGTAAAACG ACGGCCAGTC ATGCATAATC CGCACGCATC TGGAATAAGG
     2941 AAGTGCCATT CCGCCTGACC TTAGCGTGCG AACAGCACGC TATTGTTGTA TCATTACTCG
     3001 CATCCATTCT CAGGCTGTCT CGTCTCGTCT CCGAGGTCTC AGGAGAATGA GTCAGGGTCA
     3061 CGCGTAGGAC GCGTCGAGTA GGGTTTCTTG TCGACTCCAT GTCAGTTCCG CAGCCACACG
     3121 CCGTGTGAAG CTGGGGAGGT TCATTTGATA TGCCTCCTAA ATTTTTATCT AAAGTGAATT
     3181 TAGGAGGCTT ACTTGTCTGC TTTCTTCATT AGAATCAATC CTTTTTTAAA AGTCAATCCC
     3241 GTTTGTTGAA CTACTCTTTA ATAAAATAAT TTTTCCGTTC CCAATTCCAC ATTGCAATAA
     3301 TAGAAAATCC ATCTTCATCG GCTTTTTCGT CATCATCTGT ATGAATCAAA TCGCCTTCTT
     3361 CTGTGTCATC AAGGTTTAAT TTTTTATGTA TTTCTTTTAA CAAACCACCA TAGGAGATTA
     3421 ACCTTTTACG GTGTAAACCT TCCTCCAAAT CAGACAAACG TTTCAAATTC TTTTCTTCAT
     3481 CATCGGTCAT AAAATCCGTA TCCTTTACAG GATATTTTGC AGTTTCGTCA ATTGCCGATT
     3541 GTATATCCGA TTTATATTTA TTTTTCGGTC GAATCATTTG AACTTTTACA TTTGGATCAT
     3601 AGTCTAATTT CATTGCCTTT TTCCAAAATT GAATCCATTG TTTTTGATTC ACGTAGTTTT
     3661 CTGTATTCTT AAAATAAGTT GGTTCCACAC ATACCAATAC ATGCATGTGC TGATTATAAG
     3721 AATTATCTTT ATTATTTATT GTCACTTCCG TTGCACGCAT AAAACCAACA AGATTTTTAT
     3781 TAATTTTTTT ATATTGCATC ATTCGGCGAA ATCCTTGAGC CATATCTGAC AAACTCTTAT
     3841 TTAATTCTTC GCCATCATAA ACATTTTTAA CTGTTAATGT GAGAAACAAC CAACGAACTG
     3901 TTGGCTTTTG TTTAATAACT TCAGCAACAA CCTTTTGTGA CTGAATGCCA TGTTTCATTG
     3961 CTCTCCTCCA GTTGCACATT GGACAAAGCC TGGATTTACA AAACCACACT CGATACAACT
     4021 TTCTTTCGCC TGTTTCACGA TTTTGTTTAT ACTCTAATAT TTCAGCACAA TCTTTTACTC
     4081 TTTCAGCCTT TTTAAATTCA AGAATATGCA GAAGTTCAAA GTAATCAACA TTAGCGATTT
     4141 TCTTTTCTCT CCATGGCCTC ACTTTTCCAC TTTTTGTCTT GTCCACTAAA ACCCTTGATT
     4201 TTTCATCTGA ATAAATGCTA CTATTAGGAC ACATAATATT AAAAGAAACC CCCATCTATT
     4261 TAGTTATTTG TTTGGTCACT TATAACTTTA ACAGATGGGG TTTTTCTGTG CAACCAATTT
     4321 TAAGGGTTTT CAATACTTTA AAACACATAC ATACCAACAC TTCAACGCAC CTTTCAGCAA
     4381 CTAAAATAAA AATGACGTTA TTTCTATATG TATCAAGAAT AGAAAGAACT CGTTTTTCGC
     4441 TACGCTCAAA ACGCAAAAAA AGCACTCATT CGAGTGCTTT TTCTTATCGC TCCAAATCAT
     4501 GCGATTTTTT CCTCTTTGCT TTTCTTTGCT CACGAAGTTC TCGATCACGC TGCAAAACAT
     4561 CTTGAAGCGA AAAAGTATTC TTCTTTTCTT CCGATCGCTC ATGCTGACGC ACGAAAAGCC
     4621 CTCTAGGCGC ATAGGAACAA CTCCTAAATG CATGTGAGGG GTTTTCTCGT CCATGTGAAC
     4681 AGTCGCATAC GCAATATTTT GTTTCCCATA CTGCATTAAT GAATCGGCCA ACGCGCGGGG
     4741 AGAGGCGGTT TGCGTATTGG GCGCTCTTGC GCTTCCTCGC TCACTGACTC GCTGCGCTCG
     4801 GTCGTTCGGC TGCGGCGAGC GGTATCAGCT CACTCAAAGG CGGTAATACG GTTATCCACA
     4861 GAATCAGGGG CGCTAGCAAG GAGGATCCTT TAACTCTGGC AACCCTCAAA ATTGAATGAG
     4921 ACATGCTACA CCTCCGGATA ATAAATATAT ATAAACGTAT ATAGATTTCA TAAAGTCTAA
     4981 CACACTAGAC TTATTTACTT CGTAATTAAG TCGTTAAACC GTGTGCTCTA CGACCAAAAC
     5041 TATAAAACCT TTAAGAACTT TCTTTTTTTA CAAGAAAAAA GAAATTAGAT AAATCTCTCA
     5101 TATCTTTTAT TCAATAATCG CATCCGATTG CAGTATAAAT TTAACGATCA CTCATCATGT
     5161 TCATATTTAT CAGAGGTCGT GCTATAATTA TACTAATTTT ATAAGGAGGA AAAAATATGG
     5221 GCATTTTTAG TATTTTTGTA ATCAGCACAG TTCATTATCA ACCAAACAAA AAATAAGTGG
     5281 TTATAATGAA TCGTTAATAA GCAAAATTCA TATAACCAAA TTAAAGAGGG TTATAAATGA
     5341 ACGAGAAAAA TATAAAACAC AGTCAAAACT TTATTACTTC AAAACATAAT ATAGATAAAA
     5401 TAATGACAAA TATAAGATTA AATGAACATG ATAATATCTT TGAAATCGGC TCAGGAAAAG
     5461 GCCATTTTAC CCTTGAATTA GTAAAGAGGT GTAATTTCGT AACTGCCATT GAAATAGACC
     5521 ATAAATTATG CAAAACTACA GAAAATAAAC TTGTTGATCA CGATAATTTC CAAGTTTTAA
     5581 ACAAGGATAT ATTGCAGTTT AAATTTCCTA AAAACCAATC CTATAAAATA TATGGTAATA
     5641 TACCTTATAA CATAAGTACG GATATAATAC GCAAAATTGT TTTTGATAGT ATAGCTAATG
     5701 AGATTTATTT AATCGTGGAA TACGGGTTTG CTAAAAGATT ATTAAATACA AAACGCTCAT
     5761 TGGCATTACT TTTAATGGCA GAAGTTGATA TTTCTATATT AAGTATGGTT CCAAGAGAAT
     5821 ATTTTCATCC TAAACCTAAA GTGAATAGCT CACTTATCAG ATTAAGTAGA AAAAAATCAA
     5881 GAATATCACA CAAAGATAAA CAAAAGTATA ATTATTTCGT TATGAAATGG GTTAACAAAG
     5941 AATACAAGAA AATATTTACA AAAAATCAAT TTAACAATTC CTTAAAACAT GCAGGAATTG
     6001 ACGATTTAAA CAATATTAGC TTTGAACAAT TCTTATCTCT TTTCAATAGC TATAAATTAT
     6061 TTAATAAGTA AGCTTGTTAA GGGATGCATA AACTGCATCC CTTAACTTGT TTTTCGTGTG
     6121 CCTATTTTTT GTGAATCGAT TATGTCTTTT GCGCAGTCGG CCGCTATACC CTCGTCTCAA
     6181 CCAAAGCAAT CAACCCATCA ACCACCTGGT CGTTGGGATT GTCCTGACCG AAGCGGGACA
     6241 GGTCCACGAG CAGGCAATGC TTGTTGGGCA TGGTGAGGTG GATGTCTTTC ACTTCCGGCA
     6301 CGCAGCCGAG GACTTTTTGC GCCATATCGT AAAGTGTGTG CTGAACGGAT TCGCTTTCGT
     6361 GTTCAGCGAA AGAGGCGAGA AGGAGATTCC ttaagaccca ctttcacatt taagttgttt
     6421 ttctaatccg catatgatca attcaaggcc gaataagaag gctggctctg caccttggtg
     6481 atcaaataat tcgatagctt gtcgtaataa tggcggcata ctatcagtag taggtgtttc
     6541 cctttcttct ttagcgactt gatgctcttg atcttccaat acgcaaccta aagtaaaatg
     6601 ccccacagcg ctgagtgcat ataatgcatt ctctagtgaa aaaccttgtt ggcataaaaa
     6661 ggctaattga ttttcgagag tttcatactg tttttctgta ggccgtgtac ctaaatgtac
     6721 ttttgctcca tcgcgatgac ttagtaaagc acatctaaaa cttttagcgt tattacgtaa
     6781 aaaatcttgc cagctttccc cttctaaagg gcaaaagtga gtatggtgcc tatctaacat
     6841 ctcaatggct aaggcgtcga gcaaagcccg cttatttttt acatgccaat acaatgtagg
     6901 ctgctctaca cctagcttct gggcgagttt acgggttgtt aaaccttcga ttccgacctc
     6961 attaagcagc tctaatgcgc tgttaatcac tttactttta tctaatctag acatcatGGA
     7021 GCCTACCTCC CTTTAGTCTT ATCGCTGGCA ACTGGATTTT TATAAGTAAG TAAGGAGAAA
     7081 GCAGTCACTT TCCCCTTACT TTAAATATGA TTCAACTtat tgaaagatca tgacgttatg
     7141 ctatactgaa acagttgtca aaattgcata tacgtgtaaa atccctatca gtgatagaga
     7201 ttcggaggtt ttttaacATG ggttctcacc accaccacca tcacACGACT AGCGCAGGGA
//
