# Supplementary material for: A genetic platform for a biocementation bacterium
Source: bioRxiv preprint, doi:10.64898/2025.12.05.692644, version 1 (2025-12-06)
Supplement: Plasmid Sequences [file 692644_file03.zip › Sporosarcina Plasmid Vectors/Promoter library variant plasmids/pGLU_511_83.gb]

LOCUS       pGLU_511_83             7260 bp ds-DNA     circular     02-DEC-2025
DEFINITION  .
FEATURES             Location/Qualifiers
     prokaryote t... 703..760
                     /label="TAmarelleT7"
                     /ApEinfo_revcolor="#f58a5e"
                     /ApEinfo_fwdcolor="#f58a5e"
     miscellaneous   774..1019
                     /label="oriT"
                     /ApEinfo_revcolor="#84b0dc"
                     /ApEinfo_fwdcolor="#84b0dc"
     miscellaneous   1043..1082
                     /label="UNSX"
                     /ApEinfo_revcolor="#9eafd2"
                     /ApEinfo_fwdcolor="#9eafd2"
     prokaryote p... 1083..1114
                     /label="L2U8H11"
                     /ApEinfo_revcolor="#75c6a9"
                     /ApEinfo_fwdcolor="#75c6a9"
     primer_bind     complement(1167..1187)
                     /label="M13-rev"
                     /ApEinfo_revcolor="#85dae9"
                     /ApEinfo_fwdcolor="#85dae9"
     primer_bind     complement(1171..1187)
                     /label="M13 rev"
                     /ApEinfo_revcolor="#c7b0e3"
                     /ApEinfo_fwdcolor="#c7b0e3"
     ori             1377..1765
                     /label="R6K ORI"
                     /ApEinfo_revcolor="#85dae9"
                     /ApEinfo_fwdcolor="#85dae9"
     terminator      1914..2008
                     /label="lambda t0 terminator"
                     /ApEinfo_revcolor="#faac61"
                     /ApEinfo_fwdcolor="#faac61"
     CDS             complement(2029..2688)
                     /label="cat"
                     /ApEinfo_revcolor="#ffef86"
                     /ApEinfo_fwdcolor="#ffef86"
     promoter        complement(2689..2791)
                     /label="Pcat"
                     /ApEinfo_revcolor="#9eafd2"
                     /ApEinfo_fwdcolor="#9eafd2"
     primer_bind     2892..2909
                     /label="M13-fwd"
                     /ApEinfo_revcolor="#85dae9"
                     /ApEinfo_fwdcolor="#85dae9"
     primer_bind     2893..2909
                     /label="M13 fwd"
                     /ApEinfo_revcolor="#d59687"
                     /ApEinfo_fwdcolor="#d59687"
     prokaryote t... 2962..2991
                     /label="L2U5H11"
                     /ApEinfo_revcolor="#f8d3a9"
                     /ApEinfo_fwdcolor="#f8d3a9"
     spacer          2992..3031
                     /label="UNS_1"
                     /ApEinfo_revcolor="#c6c9d1"
                     /ApEinfo_fwdcolor="#c6c9d1"
     miscellaneous   2992..3031
                     /label="UNS1"
                     /ApEinfo_revcolor="#9eafd2"
                     /ApEinfo_fwdcolor="#9eafd2"
     Primer site     3055..3084
                     /label="F-skpp-asm-15-mer-2x"
                     /ApEinfo_revcolor="#f58a5e"
                     /ApEinfo_fwdcolor="#f58a5e"
     misc_feature    3055..3084
                     /label="F primer binding"
                     /ApEinfo_revcolor="#d6b295"
                     /ApEinfo_fwdcolor="#d6b295"
     ORI barcode     3055..3134
                     /label="ORI_BC_30"
                     /ApEinfo_revcolor="#faac61"
                     /ApEinfo_fwdcolor="#faac61"
     Barcode         3085..3104
                     /label="BC.0030"
                     /ApEinfo_revcolor="#c6c9d1"
                     /ApEinfo_fwdcolor="#c6c9d1"
     Primer site     3105..3134
                     /label="R-skpp-asm-15-mer-2x"
                     /ApEinfo_revcolor="#f58a5e"
                     /ApEinfo_fwdcolor="#f58a5e"
     misc_feature    complement(3105..3134)
                     /label="R primer binding"
                     /ApEinfo_revcolor="#d6b295"
                     /ApEinfo_fwdcolor="#d6b295"
     ORI             3139..4870
                     /label="pTHT15 ORI"
                     /ApEinfo_revcolor="#f58a5e"
                     /ApEinfo_fwdcolor="#f58a5e"
     prokaryote p... 4884..5335
                     /label="PermC"
                     /ApEinfo_revcolor="#faac61"
                     /ApEinfo_fwdcolor="#faac61"
     RBS             5204..5214
                     /label="bsRBS"
                     /ApEinfo_revcolor="#b7e6d7"
                     /ApEinfo_fwdcolor="#b7e6d7"
     CDS             5337..6071
                     /label="ermC"
                     /ApEinfo_revcolor="#ffef86"
                     /ApEinfo_fwdcolor="#ffef86"
     prokaryote t... 6076..6161
                     /label="TermC"
                     /ApEinfo_revcolor="#f8d3a9"
                     /ApEinfo_fwdcolor="#f8d3a9"
     misc_feature    6170..6209
                     /label="UNS_8"
                     /ApEinfo_revcolor="#c6c9d1"
                     /ApEinfo_fwdcolor="#c6c9d1"
     prokaryote t... complement(6210..6390)
                     /label="TAmarelleT9"
                     /ApEinfo_revcolor="#f58a5e"
                     /ApEinfo_fwdcolor="#f58a5e"
     misc_feature    complement(6394..7017)
                     /label="tetR"
                     /ApEinfo_revcolor="#f58a5e"
                     /ApEinfo_fwdcolor="#f58a5e"
     prokaryote p... 7018..7117
                     /label="P10"
                     /ApEinfo_revcolor="#f58a5e"
                     /ApEinfo_fwdcolor="#f58a5e"
     prokaryote p... 7118..7217
                     /label="P21_cp"
                     /ApEinfo_revcolor="#f58a5e"
                     /ApEinfo_fwdcolor="#f58a5e"
     misc_feature    7162..7180
                     /label="Tet Operator"
                     /ApEinfo_revcolor="#84b0dc"
                     /ApEinfo_fwdcolor="#84b0dc"
     misc_feature    7187..7205
                     /label="Tet Operator"
                     /ApEinfo_revcolor="#84b0dc"
                     /ApEinfo_fwdcolor="#84b0dc"
     NGS barcode     7245..7259
                     /label="Barcode 83"
                     /ApEinfo_revcolor="#faac61"
                     /ApEinfo_fwdcolor="#faac61"
     CDS             7260..698
                     /label="mScarlet-I"
                     /ApEinfo_revcolor="#ffef86"
                     /ApEinfo_fwdcolor="#ffef86"
ORIGIN
        1 TGGTGAGTAA GGGTGAAGCC GTGATTAAAG AGTTCATGCG CTTCAAAGTG CATATGGAGG
       61 GCTCAATGAA CGGCCATGAA TTTGAAATTG AAGGTGAAGG AGAAGGCCGT CCGTATGAGG
      121 GCACCCAGAC CGCCAAACTG AAAGTCACAA AGGGTGGCCC GCTGCCGTTT TCGTGGGATA
      181 TTTTATCCCC TCAATTCATG TACGGCAGCC GGGCGTTTAT TAAACACCCG GCGGATATCC
      241 CGGATTACTA TAAGCAATCT TTTCCAGAAG GCTTTAAATG GGAGCGCGTG ATGAATTTTG
      301 AAGACGGAGG TGCTGTTACC GTGACCCAGG ACACGAGCTT AGAAGACGGT ACCTTGATCT
      361 ATAAGGTAAA GCTGCGTGGT ACCAATTTCC CGCCGGATGG GCCAGTTATG CAGAAAAAGA
      421 CTATGGGCTG GGAAGCATCG ACGGAGCGTC TTTACCCCGA AGACGGCGTC CTGAAAGGCG
      481 ATATTAAAAT GGCCCTGCGA CTGAAAGACG GCGGTCGCTA CCTTGCAGAT TTCAAAACAA
      541 CGTATAAAGC GAAAAAACCT GTGCAGATGC CCGGGGCGTA CAACGTTGAT CGCAAACTAG
      601 ATATCACTTC ACACAACGAA GATTACACGG TAGTCGAACA GTATGAACGT AGCGAGGGGC
      661 GCCATAGCAC CGGAGGCATG GATGAACTCT ATAAATAAGC TTCGCTCGTG CTCGCCGCGA
      721 CCTTCCTCTT CATGCACCTC TTCGGCATCG GGCTGCACAA CGCTACAGAG GAGCTTTTCC
      781 GCTGCATAAC CCTGCTTCGG GGTCATTATA GCGATTTTTT CGGTATATCC ATCCTTTTTC
      841 GCACGATATA CAGGATTTTG CCAAAGGGTT CGTGTAGACT TTCCTTGGTG TATCCAACGG
      901 CGTCAGCCGG GCAGGATAGG TGAAGTAGGC CCACCCGCGA GCGGGTGTTC CTTCTTCACT
      961 GTCCCTTATT CGCACCTGGC GGTGCTCAAC GGGAATCCTG CTCTGCGAGG CTGGCCGTAC
     1021 GCTAGGTATA CTTGAGACCA CCCCAGGATA CATAGATTAC CACAACTCCG AGCCCTTCCA
     1081 CCTAGCGTGC TAACCACGCA CGCTATTGTT GTATAGGCTA GGTGGAGGCT CAGTGATGAT
     1141 AAGTCTGCGA TGGTGGATGC ATGTGTCATG GTCATAGCTG TTTCCTGTGT GAAATTGTTA
     1201 TCCGCTCAGA GGGCACAATC CTATTCCGCG CTATCCGACA ATCTCCAAGA CATTAGGTGG
     1261 AGTTCAGTTC GGCGTATGGC ATATGTCGCT GGAAAGAACA TGTGAGCAAA AGGCCAGCAA
     1321 AAGGCCAGGA ACCGTAAAAA GGCCGCGTTG CTGGCGTTac agctgggcgc gccccatgtc
     1381 agccgttaag tgttcctgtg tcactcaaaa ttgctttgag aggctctaag ggcttctcag
     1441 tgcgttacat ccctggcttg ttgtccacaa ccgttaaacc ttaaaggctt taaaagcctt
     1501 atatattctt ttttttctta taaaacttaa aaccttagag gctatttaag ttgctgattt
     1561 atattaattt tattgttcaa acatgagagc ttagtacgtg aaacatgaga gcttagtacg
     1621 ttagccatga gagcttagta cgttagccat gagggtttag ttcgttaaac atgagagctt
     1681 agtacgttaa acatgagagc ttagtacgtg aaacatgaga gcttagtacg tactatcaac
     1741 aggttgaact gctgatcttc agatcggcgc gccggccggc cGAAGATCCT TTGATCTTTT
     1801 CTACGGGGTC TGACGCTCTA TTCAACAAAG CCGCCGTCCC GTCAAGTCAG CGTAAATGGG
     1861 TAGGGGGCTT CAAATCGTCC CCCCATACGA TATAAGTTGT TACTAGTGCT TGGATTCTCA
     1921 CCAATAAAAA ACGCCCGGCG GCAACCGAGC GTTCTGAACA AATCCAGATG GAGTTCTGAG
     1981 GTCATTACTG GATCTATCAA CAGGAGTCCA AGCGAGCTCG ATATCAAATT ACGCCCCGCC
     2041 CTGCCACTCA TCGCAGTACT GTTGTAATTC ATTAAGCATT CTGCCGACAT GGAAGCCATC
     2101 ACAAACGGCA TGATGAACCT GAATCGCCAG CGGCATCAGC ACCTTGTCGC CTTGCGTATA
     2161 ATATTTGCCC ATGGTGAAAA CGGGGGCGAA GAAGTTGTCC ATATTGGCCA CGTTTAAATC
     2221 AAAACTGGTG AAACTCACCC AGGGATTGGC TGAGACGAAA AACATATTCT CAATAAACCC
     2281 TTTAGGGAAA TAGGCCAGGT TTTCACCGTA ACACGCCACA TCTTGCGAAT ATATGTGTAG
     2341 AAACTGCCGG AAATCGTCGT GGTATTCACT CCAGAGCGAT GAAAACGTTT CAGTTTGCTC
     2401 ATGGAAAACG GTGTAACAAG GGTGAACACT ATCCCATATC ACCAGCTCAC CGTCTTTCAT
     2461 TGCCATACGA AATTCCGGAT GAGCATTCAT CAGGCGGGCA AGAATGTGAA TAAAGGCCGG
     2521 ATAAAACTTG TGCTTATTTT TCTTTACGGT CTTTAAAAAG GCCGTAATAT CCAGCTGAAC
     2581 GGTCTGGTTA TAGGTACATT GAGCAACTGA CTGAAATGCC TCAAAATGTT CTTTACGATG
     2641 CCATTGGGAT ATATCAACGG TGGTATATCC AGTGATTTTT TTCTCCATTT TAGCTTCCTT
     2701 AGCTCCTGAA AATCTCGATA ACTCAAAAAA TACGCCCGGT AGTGATCTTA TTTCATTATG
     2761 GTGAAAGTTG GAACCTCTTA CGTGCCGATC AACGTCTCAT TGATACCTGA AACAAAACCC
     2821 ATCGTACGGC CAAGGAAGTC TCCAATAACT GTGATCCACC ACAAGCGCCA GGGTTTTCCC
     2881 AGTCACGACG TTGTAAAACG ACGGCCAGTC ATGCATAATC CGCACGCATC TGGAATAAGG
     2941 AAGTGCCATT CCGCCTGACC TTAGCGTGCG AACAGCACGC TATTGTTGTA TCATTACTCG
     3001 CATCCATTCT CAGGCTGTCT CGTCTCGTCT CCGAGGTCTC AGGAGAATGA GTCAGGGTCA
     3061 CGCGTAGGAC GCGTCGAGTA GGGTTTCTTG TCGACTCCAT GTCAGTTCCG CAGCCACACG
     3121 CCGTGTGAAG CTGGGGAGGT TCATTTGATA TGCCTCCTAA ATTTTTATCT AAAGTGAATT
     3181 TAGGAGGCTT ACTTGTCTGC TTTCTTCATT AGAATCAATC CTTTTTTAAA AGTCAATCCC
     3241 GTTTGTTGAA CTACTCTTTA ATAAAATAAT TTTTCCGTTC CCAATTCCAC ATTGCAATAA
     3301 TAGAAAATCC ATCTTCATCG GCTTTTTCGT CATCATCTGT ATGAATCAAA TCGCCTTCTT
     3361 CTGTGTCATC AAGGTTTAAT TTTTTATGTA TTTCTTTTAA CAAACCACCA TAGGAGATTA
     3421 ACCTTTTACG GTGTAAACCT TCCTCCAAAT CAGACAAACG TTTCAAATTC TTTTCTTCAT
     3481 CATCGGTCAT AAAATCCGTA TCCTTTACAG GATATTTTGC AGTTTCGTCA ATTGCCGATT
     3541 GTATATCCGA TTTATATTTA TTTTTCGGTC GAATCATTTG AACTTTTACA TTTGGATCAT
     3601 AGTCTAATTT CATTGCCTTT TTCCAAAATT GAATCCATTG TTTTTGATTC ACGTAGTTTT
     3661 CTGTATTCTT AAAATAAGTT GGTTCCACAC ATACCAATAC ATGCATGTGC TGATTATAAG
     3721 AATTATCTTT ATTATTTATT GTCACTTCCG TTGCACGCAT AAAACCAACA AGATTTTTAT
     3781 TAATTTTTTT ATATTGCATC ATTCGGCGAA ATCCTTGAGC CATATCTGAC AAACTCTTAT
     3841 TTAATTCTTC GCCATCATAA ACATTTTTAA CTGTTAATGT GAGAAACAAC CAACGAACTG
     3901 TTGGCTTTTG TTTAATAACT TCAGCAACAA CCTTTTGTGA CTGAATGCCA TGTTTCATTG
     3961 CTCTCCTCCA GTTGCACATT GGACAAAGCC TGGATTTACA AAACCACACT CGATACAACT
     4021 TTCTTTCGCC TGTTTCACGA TTTTGTTTAT ACTCTAATAT TTCAGCACAA TCTTTTACTC
     4081 TTTCAGCCTT TTTAAATTCA AGAATATGCA GAAGTTCAAA GTAATCAACA TTAGCGATTT
     4141 TCTTTTCTCT CCATGGCCTC ACTTTTCCAC TTTTTGTCTT GTCCACTAAA ACCCTTGATT
     4201 TTTCATCTGA ATAAATGCTA CTATTAGGAC ACATAATATT AAAAGAAACC CCCATCTATT
     4261 TAGTTATTTG TTTGGTCACT TATAACTTTA ACAGATGGGG TTTTTCTGTG CAACCAATTT
     4321 TAAGGGTTTT CAATACTTTA AAACACATAC ATACCAACAC TTCAACGCAC CTTTCAGCAA
     4381 CTAAAATAAA AATGACGTTA TTTCTATATG TATCAAGAAT AGAAAGAACT CGTTTTTCGC
     4441 TACGCTCAAA ACGCAAAAAA AGCACTCATT CGAGTGCTTT TTCTTATCGC TCCAAATCAT
     4501 GCGATTTTTT CCTCTTTGCT TTTCTTTGCT CACGAAGTTC TCGATCACGC TGCAAAACAT
     4561 CTTGAAGCGA AAAAGTATTC TTCTTTTCTT CCGATCGCTC ATGCTGACGC ACGAAAAGCC
     4621 CTCTAGGCGC ATAGGAACAA CTCCTAAATG CATGTGAGGG GTTTTCTCGT CCATGTGAAC
     4681 AGTCGCATAC GCAATATTTT GTTTCCCATA CTGCATTAAT GAATCGGCCA ACGCGCGGGG
     4741 AGAGGCGGTT TGCGTATTGG GCGCTCTTGC GCTTCCTCGC TCACTGACTC GCTGCGCTCG
     4801 GTCGTTCGGC TGCGGCGAGC GGTATCAGCT CACTCAAAGG CGGTAATACG GTTATCCACA
     4861 GAATCAGGGG CGCTAGCAAG GAGGATCCTT TAACTCTGGC AACCCTCAAA ATTGAATGAG
     4921 ACATGCTACA CCTCCGGATA ATAAATATAT ATAAACGTAT ATAGATTTCA TAAAGTCTAA
     4981 CACACTAGAC TTATTTACTT CGTAATTAAG TCGTTAAACC GTGTGCTCTA CGACCAAAAC
     5041 TATAAAACCT TTAAGAACTT TCTTTTTTTA CAAGAAAAAA GAAATTAGAT AAATCTCTCA
     5101 TATCTTTTAT TCAATAATCG CATCCGATTG CAGTATAAAT TTAACGATCA CTCATCATGT
     5161 TCATATTTAT CAGAGGTCGT GCTATAATTA TACTAATTTT ATAAGGAGGA AAAAATATGG
     5221 GCATTTTTAG TATTTTTGTA ATCAGCACAG TTCATTATCA ACCAAACAAA AAATAAGTGG
     5281 TTATAATGAA TCGTTAATAA GCAAAATTCA TATAACCAAA TTAAAGAGGG TTATAAATGA
     5341 ACGAGAAAAA TATAAAACAC AGTCAAAACT TTATTACTTC AAAACATAAT ATAGATAAAA
     5401 TAATGACAAA TATAAGATTA AATGAACATG ATAATATCTT TGAAATCGGC TCAGGAAAAG
     5461 GCCATTTTAC CCTTGAATTA GTAAAGAGGT GTAATTTCGT AACTGCCATT GAAATAGACC
     5521 ATAAATTATG CAAAACTACA GAAAATAAAC TTGTTGATCA CGATAATTTC CAAGTTTTAA
     5581 ACAAGGATAT ATTGCAGTTT AAATTTCCTA AAAACCAATC CTATAAAATA TATGGTAATA
     5641 TACCTTATAA CATAAGTACG GATATAATAC GCAAAATTGT TTTTGATAGT ATAGCTAATG
     5701 AGATTTATTT AATCGTGGAA TACGGGTTTG CTAAAAGATT ATTAAATACA AAACGCTCAT
     5761 TGGCATTACT TTTAATGGCA GAAGTTGATA TTTCTATATT AAGTATGGTT CCAAGAGAAT
     5821 ATTTTCATCC TAAACCTAAA GTGAATAGCT CACTTATCAG ATTAAGTAGA AAAAAATCAA
     5881 GAATATCACA CAAAGATAAA CAAAAGTATA ATTATTTCGT TATGAAATGG GTTAACAAAG
     5941 AATACAAGAA AATATTTACA AAAAATCAAT TTAACAATTC CTTAAAACAT GCAGGAATTG
     6001 ACGATTTAAA CAATATTAGC TTTGAACAAT TCTTATCTCT TTTCAATAGC TATAAATTAT
     6061 TTAATAAGTA AGCTTGTTAA GGGATGCATA AACTGCATCC CTTAACTTGT TTTTCGTGTG
     6121 CCTATTTTTT GTGAATCGAT TATGTCTTTT GCGCAGTCGG CCGCTATACC CTCGTCTCAA
     6181 CCAAAGCAAT CAACCCATCA ACCACCTGGT CGTTGGGATT GTCCTGACCG AAGCGGGACA
     6241 GGTCCACGAG CAGGCAATGC TTGTTGGGCA TGGTGAGGTG GATGTCTTTC ACTTCCGGCA
     6301 CGCAGCCGAG GACTTTTTGC GCCATATCGT AAAGTGTGTG CTGAACGGAT TCGCTTTCGT
     6361 GTTCAGCGAA AGAGGCGAGA AGGAGATTCC ttaagaccca ctttcacatt taagttgttt
     6421 ttctaatccg catatgatca attcaaggcc gaataagaag gctggctctg caccttggtg
     6481 atcaaataat tcgatagctt gtcgtaataa tggcggcata ctatcagtag taggtgtttc
     6541 cctttcttct ttagcgactt gatgctcttg atcttccaat acgcaaccta aagtaaaatg
     6601 ccccacagcg ctgagtgcat ataatgcatt ctctagtgaa aaaccttgtt ggcataaaaa
     6661 ggctaattga ttttcgagag tttcatactg tttttctgta ggccgtgtac ctaaatgtac
     6721 ttttgctcca tcgcgatgac ttagtaaagc acatctaaaa cttttagcgt tattacgtaa
     6781 aaaatcttgc cagctttccc cttctaaagg gcaaaagtga gtatggtgcc tatctaacat
     6841 ctcaatggct aaggcgtcga gcaaagcccg cttatttttt acatgccaat acaatgtagg
     6901 ctgctctaca cctagcttct gggcgagttt acgggttgtt aaaccttcga ttccgacctc
     6961 attaagcagc tctaatgcgc tgttaatcac tttactttta tctaatctag acatcatACT
     7021 TAAAACATCC TTCCAGATTA TCTTCTGTTA GTATACACAA AAAAAGATGA TGATGCCCTA
     7081 AAAGAGCACC ATCACCGTAT GAGTTTTTCA AAATCTTtcg acgcattccg aactattttt
     7141 ctatttgccg aagtattgac ttccctatca gtgatagaga gtatagtccc tatcagtgat
     7201 agagaAGGAG GTTTTTAATG ggttctcacc accaccacca tcacACTAGT GGTGCTTCAA
//
