# Supplementary material for: A genetic platform for a biocementation bacterium
Source: bioRxiv preprint, doi:10.64898/2025.12.05.692644, version 1 (2025-12-06)
Supplement: Plasmid Sequences [file 692644_file03.zip › Sporosarcina Plasmid Vectors/Promoter library variant plasmids/pGLU_511_70.gb]

LOCUS       pGLU_511_70             7260 bp ds-DNA     circular     02-DEC-2025
DEFINITION  .
FEATURES             Location/Qualifiers
     prokaryote t... 703..760
                     /label="TAmarelleT7"
                     /ApEinfo_revcolor="#f58a5e"
                     /ApEinfo_fwdcolor="#f58a5e"
     miscellaneous   774..1019
                     /label="oriT"
                     /ApEinfo_revcolor="#84b0dc"
                     /ApEinfo_fwdcolor="#84b0dc"
     miscellaneous   1043..1082
                     /label="UNSX"
                     /ApEinfo_revcolor="#9eafd2"
                     /ApEinfo_fwdcolor="#9eafd2"
     prokaryote p... 1083..1114
                     /label="L2U8H11"
                     /ApEinfo_revcolor="#75c6a9"
                     /ApEinfo_fwdcolor="#75c6a9"
     primer_bind     complement(1167..1187)
                     /label="M13-rev"
                     /ApEinfo_revcolor="#85dae9"
                     /ApEinfo_fwdcolor="#85dae9"
     primer_bind     complement(1171..1187)
                     /label="M13 rev"
                     /ApEinfo_revcolor="#c7b0e3"
                     /ApEinfo_fwdcolor="#c7b0e3"
     ori             1377..1765
                     /label="R6K ORI"
                     /ApEinfo_revcolor="#85dae9"
                     /ApEinfo_fwdcolor="#85dae9"
     terminator      1914..2008
                     /label="lambda t0 terminator"
                     /ApEinfo_revcolor="#faac61"
                     /ApEinfo_fwdcolor="#faac61"
     CDS             complement(2029..2688)
                     /label="cat"
                     /ApEinfo_revcolor="#ffef86"
                     /ApEinfo_fwdcolor="#ffef86"
     promoter        complement(2689..2791)
                     /label="Pcat"
                     /ApEinfo_revcolor="#9eafd2"
                     /ApEinfo_fwdcolor="#9eafd2"
     primer_bind     2892..2909
                     /label="M13-fwd"
                     /ApEinfo_revcolor="#85dae9"
                     /ApEinfo_fwdcolor="#85dae9"
     primer_bind     2893..2909
                     /label="M13 fwd"
                     /ApEinfo_revcolor="#d59687"
                     /ApEinfo_fwdcolor="#d59687"
     prokaryote t... 2962..2991
                     /label="L2U5H11"
                     /ApEinfo_revcolor="#f8d3a9"
                     /ApEinfo_fwdcolor="#f8d3a9"
     miscellaneous   2992..3031
                     /label="UNS1"
                     /ApEinfo_revcolor="#9eafd2"
                     /ApEinfo_fwdcolor="#9eafd2"
     spacer          2992..3031
                     /label="UNS_1"
                     /ApEinfo_revcolor="#c6c9d1"
                     /ApEinfo_fwdcolor="#c6c9d1"
     misc_feature    3055..3084
                     /label="F primer binding"
                     /ApEinfo_revcolor="#d6b295"
                     /ApEinfo_fwdcolor="#d6b295"
     Primer site     3055..3084
                     /label="F-skpp-asm-15-mer-2x"
                     /ApEinfo_revcolor="#f58a5e"
                     /ApEinfo_fwdcolor="#f58a5e"
     ORI barcode     3055..3134
                     /label="ORI_BC_30"
                     /ApEinfo_revcolor="#faac61"
                     /ApEinfo_fwdcolor="#faac61"
     Barcode         3085..3104
                     /label="BC.0030"
                     /ApEinfo_revcolor="#c6c9d1"
                     /ApEinfo_fwdcolor="#c6c9d1"
     Primer site     3105..3134
                     /label="R-skpp-asm-15-mer-2x"
                     /ApEinfo_revcolor="#f58a5e"
                     /ApEinfo_fwdcolor="#f58a5e"
     misc_feature    complement(3105..3134)
                     /label="R primer binding"
                     /ApEinfo_revcolor="#d6b295"
                     /ApEinfo_fwdcolor="#d6b295"
     ORI             3139..4870
                     /label="pTHT15 ORI"
                     /ApEinfo_revcolor="#f58a5e"
                     /ApEinfo_fwdcolor="#f58a5e"
     prokaryote p... 4884..5335
                     /label="PermC"
                     /ApEinfo_revcolor="#faac61"
                     /ApEinfo_fwdcolor="#faac61"
     RBS             5204..5214
                     /label="bsRBS"
                     /ApEinfo_revcolor="#b7e6d7"
                     /ApEinfo_fwdcolor="#b7e6d7"
     CDS             5337..6071
                     /label="ermC"
                     /ApEinfo_revcolor="#ffef86"
                     /ApEinfo_fwdcolor="#ffef86"
     prokaryote t... 6076..6161
                     /label="TermC"
                     /ApEinfo_revcolor="#f8d3a9"
                     /ApEinfo_fwdcolor="#f8d3a9"
     misc_feature    6170..6209
                     /label="UNS_8"
                     /ApEinfo_revcolor="#c6c9d1"
                     /ApEinfo_fwdcolor="#c6c9d1"
     prokaryote t... complement(6210..6390)
                     /label="TAmarelleT9"
                     /ApEinfo_revcolor="#f58a5e"
                     /ApEinfo_fwdcolor="#f58a5e"
     misc_feature    complement(6394..7017)
                     /label="tetR"
                     /ApEinfo_revcolor="#f58a5e"
                     /ApEinfo_fwdcolor="#f58a5e"
     prokaryote p... 7018..7117
                     /label="P19"
                     /ApEinfo_revcolor="#f58a5e"
                     /ApEinfo_fwdcolor="#f58a5e"
     prokaryote p... 7118..7217
                     /label="P21_p"
                     /ApEinfo_revcolor="#f58a5e"
                     /ApEinfo_fwdcolor="#f58a5e"
     misc_feature    7187..7205
                     /label="Tet Operator"
                     /ApEinfo_revcolor="#84b0dc"
                     /ApEinfo_fwdcolor="#84b0dc"
     NGS barcode     7245..7259
                     /label="Barcode 70"
                     /ApEinfo_revcolor="#faac61"
                     /ApEinfo_fwdcolor="#faac61"
     CDS             7260..698
                     /label="mScarlet-I"
                     /ApEinfo_revcolor="#ffef86"
                     /ApEinfo_fwdcolor="#ffef86"
ORIGIN
        1 TGGTGAGTAA GGGTGAAGCC GTGATTAAAG AGTTCATGCG CTTCAAAGTG CATATGGAGG
       61 GCTCAATGAA CGGCCATGAA TTTGAAATTG AAGGTGAAGG AGAAGGCCGT CCGTATGAGG
      121 GCACCCAGAC CGCCAAACTG AAAGTCACAA AGGGTGGCCC GCTGCCGTTT TCGTGGGATA
      181 TTTTATCCCC TCAATTCATG TACGGCAGCC GGGCGTTTAT TAAACACCCG GCGGATATCC
      241 CGGATTACTA TAAGCAATCT TTTCCAGAAG GCTTTAAATG GGAGCGCGTG ATGAATTTTG
      301 AAGACGGAGG TGCTGTTACC GTGACCCAGG ACACGAGCTT AGAAGACGGT ACCTTGATCT
      361 ATAAGGTAAA GCTGCGTGGT ACCAATTTCC CGCCGGATGG GCCAGTTATG CAGAAAAAGA
      421 CTATGGGCTG GGAAGCATCG ACGGAGCGTC TTTACCCCGA AGACGGCGTC CTGAAAGGCG
      481 ATATTAAAAT GGCCCTGCGA CTGAAAGACG GCGGTCGCTA CCTTGCAGAT TTCAAAACAA
      541 CGTATAAAGC GAAAAAACCT GTGCAGATGC CCGGGGCGTA CAACGTTGAT CGCAAACTAG
      601 ATATCACTTC ACACAACGAA GATTACACGG TAGTCGAACA GTATGAACGT AGCGAGGGGC
      661 GCCATAGCAC CGGAGGCATG GATGAACTCT ATAAATAAGC TTCGCTCGTG CTCGCCGCGA
      721 CCTTCCTCTT CATGCACCTC TTCGGCATCG GGCTGCACAA CGCTACAGAG GAGCTTTTCC
      781 GCTGCATAAC CCTGCTTCGG GGTCATTATA GCGATTTTTT CGGTATATCC ATCCTTTTTC
      841 GCACGATATA CAGGATTTTG CCAAAGGGTT CGTGTAGACT TTCCTTGGTG TATCCAACGG
      901 CGTCAGCCGG GCAGGATAGG TGAAGTAGGC CCACCCGCGA GCGGGTGTTC CTTCTTCACT
      961 GTCCCTTATT CGCACCTGGC GGTGCTCAAC GGGAATCCTG CTCTGCGAGG CTGGCCGTAC
     1021 GCTAGGTATA CTTGAGACCA CCCCAGGATA CATAGATTAC CACAACTCCG AGCCCTTCCA
     1081 CCTAGCGTGC TAACCACGCA CGCTATTGTT GTATAGGCTA GGTGGAGGCT CAGTGATGAT
     1141 AAGTCTGCGA TGGTGGATGC ATGTGTCATG GTCATAGCTG TTTCCTGTGT GAAATTGTTA
     1201 TCCGCTCAGA GGGCACAATC CTATTCCGCG CTATCCGACA ATCTCCAAGA CATTAGGTGG
     1261 AGTTCAGTTC GGCGTATGGC ATATGTCGCT GGAAAGAACA TGTGAGCAAA AGGCCAGCAA
     1321 AAGGCCAGGA ACCGTAAAAA GGCCGCGTTG CTGGCGTTac agctgggcgc gccccatgtc
     1381 agccgttaag tgttcctgtg tcactcaaaa ttgctttgag aggctctaag ggcttctcag
     1441 tgcgttacat ccctggcttg ttgtccacaa ccgttaaacc ttaaaggctt taaaagcctt
     1501 atatattctt ttttttctta taaaacttaa aaccttagag gctatttaag ttgctgattt
     1561 atattaattt tattgttcaa acatgagagc ttagtacgtg aaacatgaga gcttagtacg
     1621 ttagccatga gagcttagta cgttagccat gagggtttag ttcgttaaac atgagagctt
     1681 agtacgttaa acatgagagc ttagtacgtg aaacatgaga gcttagtacg tactatcaac
     1741 aggttgaact gctgatcttc agatcggcgc gccggccggc cGAAGATCCT TTGATCTTTT
     1801 CTACGGGGTC TGACGCTCTA TTCAACAAAG CCGCCGTCCC GTCAAGTCAG CGTAAATGGG
     1861 TAGGGGGCTT CAAATCGTCC CCCCATACGA TATAAGTTGT TACTAGTGCT TGGATTCTCA
     1921 CCAATAAAAA ACGCCCGGCG GCAACCGAGC GTTCTGAACA AATCCAGATG GAGTTCTGAG
     1981 GTCATTACTG GATCTATCAA CAGGAGTCCA AGCGAGCTCG ATATCAAATT ACGCCCCGCC
     2041 CTGCCACTCA TCGCAGTACT GTTGTAATTC ATTAAGCATT CTGCCGACAT GGAAGCCATC
     2101 ACAAACGGCA TGATGAACCT GAATCGCCAG CGGCATCAGC ACCTTGTCGC CTTGCGTATA
     2161 ATATTTGCCC ATGGTGAAAA CGGGGGCGAA GAAGTTGTCC ATATTGGCCA CGTTTAAATC
     2221 AAAACTGGTG AAACTCACCC AGGGATTGGC TGAGACGAAA AACATATTCT CAATAAACCC
     2281 TTTAGGGAAA TAGGCCAGGT TTTCACCGTA ACACGCCACA TCTTGCGAAT ATATGTGTAG
     2341 AAACTGCCGG AAATCGTCGT GGTATTCACT CCAGAGCGAT GAAAACGTTT CAGTTTGCTC
     2401 ATGGAAAACG GTGTAACAAG GGTGAACACT ATCCCATATC ACCAGCTCAC CGTCTTTCAT
     2461 TGCCATACGA AATTCCGGAT GAGCATTCAT CAGGCGGGCA AGAATGTGAA TAAAGGCCGG
     2521 ATAAAACTTG TGCTTATTTT TCTTTACGGT CTTTAAAAAG GCCGTAATAT CCAGCTGAAC
     2581 GGTCTGGTTA TAGGTACATT GAGCAACTGA CTGAAATGCC TCAAAATGTT CTTTACGATG
     2641 CCATTGGGAT ATATCAACGG TGGTATATCC AGTGATTTTT TTCTCCATTT TAGCTTCCTT
     2701 AGCTCCTGAA AATCTCGATA ACTCAAAAAA TACGCCCGGT AGTGATCTTA TTTCATTATG
     2761 GTGAAAGTTG GAACCTCTTA CGTGCCGATC AACGTCTCAT TGATACCTGA AACAAAACCC
     2821 ATCGTACGGC CAAGGAAGTC TCCAATAACT GTGATCCACC ACAAGCGCCA GGGTTTTCCC
     2881 AGTCACGACG TTGTAAAACG ACGGCCAGTC ATGCATAATC CGCACGCATC TGGAATAAGG
     2941 AAGTGCCATT CCGCCTGACC TTAGCGTGCG AACAGCACGC TATTGTTGTA TCATTACTCG
     3001 CATCCATTCT CAGGCTGTCT CGTCTCGTCT CCGAGGTCTC AGGAGAATGA GTCAGGGTCA
     3061 CGCGTAGGAC GCGTCGAGTA GGGTTTCTTG TCGACTCCAT GTCAGTTCCG CAGCCACACG
     3121 CCGTGTGAAG CTGGGGAGGT TCATTTGATA TGCCTCCTAA ATTTTTATCT AAAGTGAATT
     3181 TAGGAGGCTT ACTTGTCTGC TTTCTTCATT AGAATCAATC CTTTTTTAAA AGTCAATCCC
     3241 GTTTGTTGAA CTACTCTTTA ATAAAATAAT TTTTCCGTTC CCAATTCCAC ATTGCAATAA
     3301 TAGAAAATCC ATCTTCATCG GCTTTTTCGT CATCATCTGT ATGAATCAAA TCGCCTTCTT
     3361 CTGTGTCATC AAGGTTTAAT TTTTTATGTA TTTCTTTTAA CAAACCACCA TAGGAGATTA
     3421 ACCTTTTACG GTGTAAACCT TCCTCCAAAT CAGACAAACG TTTCAAATTC TTTTCTTCAT
     3481 CATCGGTCAT AAAATCCGTA TCCTTTACAG GATATTTTGC AGTTTCGTCA ATTGCCGATT
     3541 GTATATCCGA TTTATATTTA TTTTTCGGTC GAATCATTTG AACTTTTACA TTTGGATCAT
     3601 AGTCTAATTT CATTGCCTTT TTCCAAAATT GAATCCATTG TTTTTGATTC ACGTAGTTTT
     3661 CTGTATTCTT AAAATAAGTT GGTTCCACAC ATACCAATAC ATGCATGTGC TGATTATAAG
     3721 AATTATCTTT ATTATTTATT GTCACTTCCG TTGCACGCAT AAAACCAACA AGATTTTTAT
     3781 TAATTTTTTT ATATTGCATC ATTCGGCGAA ATCCTTGAGC CATATCTGAC AAACTCTTAT
     3841 TTAATTCTTC GCCATCATAA ACATTTTTAA CTGTTAATGT GAGAAACAAC CAACGAACTG
     3901 TTGGCTTTTG TTTAATAACT TCAGCAACAA CCTTTTGTGA CTGAATGCCA TGTTTCATTG
     3961 CTCTCCTCCA GTTGCACATT GGACAAAGCC TGGATTTACA AAACCACACT CGATACAACT
     4021 TTCTTTCGCC TGTTTCACGA TTTTGTTTAT ACTCTAATAT TTCAGCACAA TCTTTTACTC
     4081 TTTCAGCCTT TTTAAATTCA AGAATATGCA GAAGTTCAAA GTAATCAACA TTAGCGATTT
     4141 TCTTTTCTCT CCATGGCCTC ACTTTTCCAC TTTTTGTCTT GTCCACTAAA ACCCTTGATT
     4201 TTTCATCTGA ATAAATGCTA CTATTAGGAC ACATAATATT AAAAGAAACC CCCATCTATT
     4261 TAGTTATTTG TTTGGTCACT TATAACTTTA ACAGATGGGG TTTTTCTGTG CAACCAATTT
     4321 TAAGGGTTTT CAATACTTTA AAACACATAC ATACCAACAC TTCAACGCAC CTTTCAGCAA
     4381 CTAAAATAAA AATGACGTTA TTTCTATATG TATCAAGAAT AGAAAGAACT CGTTTTTCGC
     4441 TACGCTCAAA ACGCAAAAAA AGCACTCATT CGAGTGCTTT TTCTTATCGC TCCAAATCAT
     4501 GCGATTTTTT CCTCTTTGCT TTTCTTTGCT CACGAAGTTC TCGATCACGC TGCAAAACAT
     4561 CTTGAAGCGA AAAAGTATTC TTCTTTTCTT CCGATCGCTC ATGCTGACGC ACGAAAAGCC
     4621 CTCTAGGCGC ATAGGAACAA CTCCTAAATG CATGTGAGGG GTTTTCTCGT CCATGTGAAC
     4681 AGTCGCATAC GCAATATTTT GTTTCCCATA CTGCATTAAT GAATCGGCCA ACGCGCGGGG
     4741 AGAGGCGGTT TGCGTATTGG GCGCTCTTGC GCTTCCTCGC TCACTGACTC GCTGCGCTCG
     4801 GTCGTTCGGC TGCGGCGAGC GGTATCAGCT CACTCAAAGG CGGTAATACG GTTATCCACA
     4861 GAATCAGGGG CGCTAGCAAG GAGGATCCTT TAACTCTGGC AACCCTCAAA ATTGAATGAG
     4921 ACATGCTACA CCTCCGGATA ATAAATATAT ATAAACGTAT ATAGATTTCA TAAAGTCTAA
     4981 CACACTAGAC TTATTTACTT CGTAATTAAG TCGTTAAACC GTGTGCTCTA CGACCAAAAC
     5041 TATAAAACCT TTAAGAACTT TCTTTTTTTA CAAGAAAAAA GAAATTAGAT AAATCTCTCA
     5101 TATCTTTTAT TCAATAATCG CATCCGATTG CAGTATAAAT TTAACGATCA CTCATCATGT
     5161 TCATATTTAT CAGAGGTCGT GCTATAATTA TACTAATTTT ATAAGGAGGA AAAAATATGG
     5221 GCATTTTTAG TATTTTTGTA ATCAGCACAG TTCATTATCA ACCAAACAAA AAATAAGTGG
     5281 TTATAATGAA TCGTTAATAA GCAAAATTCA TATAACCAAA TTAAAGAGGG TTATAAATGA
     5341 ACGAGAAAAA TATAAAACAC AGTCAAAACT TTATTACTTC AAAACATAAT ATAGATAAAA
     5401 TAATGACAAA TATAAGATTA AATGAACATG ATAATATCTT TGAAATCGGC TCAGGAAAAG
     5461 GCCATTTTAC CCTTGAATTA GTAAAGAGGT GTAATTTCGT AACTGCCATT GAAATAGACC
     5521 ATAAATTATG CAAAACTACA GAAAATAAAC TTGTTGATCA CGATAATTTC CAAGTTTTAA
     5581 ACAAGGATAT ATTGCAGTTT AAATTTCCTA AAAACCAATC CTATAAAATA TATGGTAATA
     5641 TACCTTATAA CATAAGTACG GATATAATAC GCAAAATTGT TTTTGATAGT ATAGCTAATG
     5701 AGATTTATTT AATCGTGGAA TACGGGTTTG CTAAAAGATT ATTAAATACA AAACGCTCAT
     5761 TGGCATTACT TTTAATGGCA GAAGTTGATA TTTCTATATT AAGTATGGTT CCAAGAGAAT
     5821 ATTTTCATCC TAAACCTAAA GTGAATAGCT CACTTATCAG ATTAAGTAGA AAAAAATCAA
     5881 GAATATCACA CAAAGATAAA CAAAAGTATA ATTATTTCGT TATGAAATGG GTTAACAAAG
     5941 AATACAAGAA AATATTTACA AAAAATCAAT TTAACAATTC CTTAAAACAT GCAGGAATTG
     6001 ACGATTTAAA CAATATTAGC TTTGAACAAT TCTTATCTCT TTTCAATAGC TATAAATTAT
     6061 TTAATAAGTA AGCTTGTTAA GGGATGCATA AACTGCATCC CTTAACTTGT TTTTCGTGTG
     6121 CCTATTTTTT GTGAATCGAT TATGTCTTTT GCGCAGTCGG CCGCTATACC CTCGTCTCAA
     6181 CCAAAGCAAT CAACCCATCA ACCACCTGGT CGTTGGGATT GTCCTGACCG AAGCGGGACA
     6241 GGTCCACGAG CAGGCAATGC TTGTTGGGCA TGGTGAGGTG GATGTCTTTC ACTTCCGGCA
     6301 CGCAGCCGAG GACTTTTTGC GCCATATCGT AAAGTGTGTG CTGAACGGAT TCGCTTTCGT
     6361 GTTCAGCGAA AGAGGCGAGA AGGAGATTCC ttaagaccca ctttcacatt taagttgttt
     6421 ttctaatccg catatgatca attcaaggcc gaataagaag gctggctctg caccttggtg
     6481 atcaaataat tcgatagctt gtcgtaataa tggcggcata ctatcagtag taggtgtttc
     6541 cctttcttct ttagcgactt gatgctcttg atcttccaat acgcaaccta aagtaaaatg
     6601 ccccacagcg ctgagtgcat ataatgcatt ctctagtgaa aaaccttgtt ggcataaaaa
     6661 ggctaattga ttttcgagag tttcatactg tttttctgta ggccgtgtac ctaaatgtac
     6721 ttttgctcca tcgcgatgac ttagtaaagc acatctaaaa cttttagcgt tattacgtaa
     6781 aaaatcttgc cagctttccc cttctaaagg gcaaaagtga gtatggtgcc tatctaacat
     6841 ctcaatggct aaggcgtcga gcaaagcccg cttatttttt acatgccaat acaatgtagg
     6901 ctgctctaca cctagcttct gggcgagttt acgggttgtt aaaccttcga ttccgacctc
     6961 attaagcagc tctaatgcgc tgttaatcac tttactttta tctaatctag acatcatATA
     7021 TAGCACTCCT TTAAACTAAT TAATATTACT TTAGCACGTT CTGAAACATT TTGGGTTATT
     7081 TACCGTATAC TTGATTGTAA AACAAAAGGG AGGAAATtcg acgcattccg aactattttt
     7141 ctatttgccg aagtattgac tttatttcaa tagatatgta gtatagtccc tatcagtgat
     7201 agagaAGGAG GTTTTTAATG ggttctcacc accaccacca tcacACTACG ACGACTGGTA
//
