# Supplementary material for: A genetic platform for a biocementation bacterium
Source: bioRxiv preprint, doi:10.64898/2025.12.05.692644, version 1 (2025-12-06)
Supplement: Plasmid Sequences [file 692644_file03.zip › Sporosarcina Plasmid Vectors/Promoter library variant plasmids/pGLU_511_21.gb]

LOCUS       pGLU_511_21             7260 bp ds-DNA     circular     02-DEC-2025
DEFINITION  .
FEATURES             Location/Qualifiers
     prokaryote t... 703..760
                     /label="TAmarelleT7"
                     /ApEinfo_revcolor="#f58a5e"
                     /ApEinfo_fwdcolor="#f58a5e"
     miscellaneous   774..1019
                     /label="oriT"
                     /ApEinfo_revcolor="#84b0dc"
                     /ApEinfo_fwdcolor="#84b0dc"
     miscellaneous   1043..1082
                     /label="UNSX"
                     /ApEinfo_revcolor="#9eafd2"
                     /ApEinfo_fwdcolor="#9eafd2"
     prokaryote p... 1083..1114
                     /label="L2U8H11"
                     /ApEinfo_revcolor="#75c6a9"
                     /ApEinfo_fwdcolor="#75c6a9"
     primer_bind     complement(1167..1187)
                     /label="M13-rev"
                     /ApEinfo_revcolor="#85dae9"
                     /ApEinfo_fwdcolor="#85dae9"
     primer_bind     complement(1171..1187)
                     /label="M13 rev"
                     /ApEinfo_revcolor="#c7b0e3"
                     /ApEinfo_fwdcolor="#c7b0e3"
     ori             1377..1765
                     /label="R6K ORI"
                     /ApEinfo_revcolor="#85dae9"
                     /ApEinfo_fwdcolor="#85dae9"
     terminator      1914..2008
                     /label="lambda t0 terminator"
                     /ApEinfo_revcolor="#faac61"
                     /ApEinfo_fwdcolor="#faac61"
     CDS             complement(2029..2688)
                     /label="cat"
                     /ApEinfo_revcolor="#ffef86"
                     /ApEinfo_fwdcolor="#ffef86"
     promoter        complement(2689..2791)
                     /label="Pcat"
                     /ApEinfo_revcolor="#9eafd2"
                     /ApEinfo_fwdcolor="#9eafd2"
     primer_bind     2892..2909
                     /label="M13-fwd"
                     /ApEinfo_revcolor="#85dae9"
                     /ApEinfo_fwdcolor="#85dae9"
     primer_bind     2893..2909
                     /label="M13 fwd"
                     /ApEinfo_revcolor="#d59687"
                     /ApEinfo_fwdcolor="#d59687"
     prokaryote t... 2962..2991
                     /label="L2U5H11"
                     /ApEinfo_revcolor="#f8d3a9"
                     /ApEinfo_fwdcolor="#f8d3a9"
     spacer          2992..3031
                     /label="UNS_1"
                     /ApEinfo_revcolor="#c6c9d1"
                     /ApEinfo_fwdcolor="#c6c9d1"
     miscellaneous   2992..3031
                     /label="UNS1"
                     /ApEinfo_revcolor="#9eafd2"
                     /ApEinfo_fwdcolor="#9eafd2"
     Primer site     3055..3084
                     /label="F-skpp-asm-15-mer-2x"
                     /ApEinfo_revcolor="#f58a5e"
                     /ApEinfo_fwdcolor="#f58a5e"
     misc_feature    3055..3084
                     /label="F primer binding"
                     /ApEinfo_revcolor="#d6b295"
                     /ApEinfo_fwdcolor="#d6b295"
     ORI barcode     3055..3134
                     /label="ORI_BC_30"
                     /ApEinfo_revcolor="#faac61"
                     /ApEinfo_fwdcolor="#faac61"
     Barcode         3085..3104
                     /label="BC.0030"
                     /ApEinfo_revcolor="#c6c9d1"
                     /ApEinfo_fwdcolor="#c6c9d1"
     Primer site     3105..3134
                     /label="R-skpp-asm-15-mer-2x"
                     /ApEinfo_revcolor="#f58a5e"
                     /ApEinfo_fwdcolor="#f58a5e"
     misc_feature    complement(3105..3134)
                     /label="R primer binding"
                     /ApEinfo_revcolor="#d6b295"
                     /ApEinfo_fwdcolor="#d6b295"
     ORI             3139..4870
                     /label="pTHT15 ORI"
                     /ApEinfo_revcolor="#f58a5e"
                     /ApEinfo_fwdcolor="#f58a5e"
     prokaryote p... 4884..5335
                     /label="PermC"
                     /ApEinfo_revcolor="#faac61"
                     /ApEinfo_fwdcolor="#faac61"
     RBS             5204..5214
                     /label="bsRBS"
                     /ApEinfo_revcolor="#b7e6d7"
                     /ApEinfo_fwdcolor="#b7e6d7"
     CDS             5337..6071
                     /label="ermC"
                     /ApEinfo_revcolor="#ffef86"
                     /ApEinfo_fwdcolor="#ffef86"
     prokaryote t... 6076..6161
                     /label="TermC"
                     /ApEinfo_revcolor="#f8d3a9"
                     /ApEinfo_fwdcolor="#f8d3a9"
     misc_feature    6170..6209
                     /label="UNS_8"
                     /ApEinfo_revcolor="#c6c9d1"
                     /ApEinfo_fwdcolor="#c6c9d1"
     prokaryote t... complement(6210..6390)
                     /label="TAmarelleT9"
                     /ApEinfo_revcolor="#f58a5e"
                     /ApEinfo_fwdcolor="#f58a5e"
     misc_feature    complement(6394..7017)
                     /label="tetR"
                     /ApEinfo_revcolor="#f58a5e"
                     /ApEinfo_fwdcolor="#f58a5e"
     prokaryote p... 7018..7117
                     /label="P0-2"
                     /ApEinfo_revcolor="#f58a5e"
                     /ApEinfo_fwdcolor="#f58a5e"
     prokaryote p... 7118..7217
                     /label="P1_dp"
                     /ApEinfo_revcolor="#f58a5e"
                     /ApEinfo_fwdcolor="#f58a5e"
     misc_feature    7127..7145
                     /label="Tet Operator"
                     /ApEinfo_revcolor="#84b0dc"
                     /ApEinfo_fwdcolor="#84b0dc"
     misc_feature    7182..7200
                     /label="Tet Operator"
                     /ApEinfo_revcolor="#84b0dc"
                     /ApEinfo_fwdcolor="#84b0dc"
     NGS barcode     7245..7259
                     /label="Barcode 21"
                     /ApEinfo_revcolor="#faac61"
                     /ApEinfo_fwdcolor="#faac61"
     CDS             7260..698
                     /label="mScarlet-I"
                     /ApEinfo_revcolor="#ffef86"
                     /ApEinfo_fwdcolor="#ffef86"
ORIGIN
        1 TGGTGAGTAA GGGTGAAGCC GTGATTAAAG AGTTCATGCG CTTCAAAGTG CATATGGAGG
       61 GCTCAATGAA CGGCCATGAA TTTGAAATTG AAGGTGAAGG AGAAGGCCGT CCGTATGAGG
      121 GCACCCAGAC CGCCAAACTG AAAGTCACAA AGGGTGGCCC GCTGCCGTTT TCGTGGGATA
      181 TTTTATCCCC TCAATTCATG TACGGCAGCC GGGCGTTTAT TAAACACCCG GCGGATATCC
      241 CGGATTACTA TAAGCAATCT TTTCCAGAAG GCTTTAAATG GGAGCGCGTG ATGAATTTTG
      301 AAGACGGAGG TGCTGTTACC GTGACCCAGG ACACGAGCTT AGAAGACGGT ACCTTGATCT
      361 ATAAGGTAAA GCTGCGTGGT ACCAATTTCC CGCCGGATGG GCCAGTTATG CAGAAAAAGA
      421 CTATGGGCTG GGAAGCATCG ACGGAGCGTC TTTACCCCGA AGACGGCGTC CTGAAAGGCG
      481 ATATTAAAAT GGCCCTGCGA CTGAAAGACG GCGGTCGCTA CCTTGCAGAT TTCAAAACAA
      541 CGTATAAAGC GAAAAAACCT GTGCAGATGC CCGGGGCGTA CAACGTTGAT CGCAAACTAG
      601 ATATCACTTC ACACAACGAA GATTACACGG TAGTCGAACA GTATGAACGT AGCGAGGGGC
      661 GCCATAGCAC CGGAGGCATG GATGAACTCT ATAAATAAGC TTCGCTCGTG CTCGCCGCGA
      721 CCTTCCTCTT CATGCACCTC TTCGGCATCG GGCTGCACAA CGCTACAGAG GAGCTTTTCC
      781 GCTGCATAAC CCTGCTTCGG GGTCATTATA GCGATTTTTT CGGTATATCC ATCCTTTTTC
      841 GCACGATATA CAGGATTTTG CCAAAGGGTT CGTGTAGACT TTCCTTGGTG TATCCAACGG
      901 CGTCAGCCGG GCAGGATAGG TGAAGTAGGC CCACCCGCGA GCGGGTGTTC CTTCTTCACT
      961 GTCCCTTATT CGCACCTGGC GGTGCTCAAC GGGAATCCTG CTCTGCGAGG CTGGCCGTAC
     1021 GCTAGGTATA CTTGAGACCA CCCCAGGATA CATAGATTAC CACAACTCCG AGCCCTTCCA
     1081 CCTAGCGTGC TAACCACGCA CGCTATTGTT GTATAGGCTA GGTGGAGGCT CAGTGATGAT
     1141 AAGTCTGCGA TGGTGGATGC ATGTGTCATG GTCATAGCTG TTTCCTGTGT GAAATTGTTA
     1201 TCCGCTCAGA GGGCACAATC CTATTCCGCG CTATCCGACA ATCTCCAAGA CATTAGGTGG
     1261 AGTTCAGTTC GGCGTATGGC ATATGTCGCT GGAAAGAACA TGTGAGCAAA AGGCCAGCAA
     1321 AAGGCCAGGA ACCGTAAAAA GGCCGCGTTG CTGGCGTTac agctgggcgc gccccatgtc
     1381 agccgttaag tgttcctgtg tcactcaaaa ttgctttgag aggctctaag ggcttctcag
     1441 tgcgttacat ccctggcttg ttgtccacaa ccgttaaacc ttaaaggctt taaaagcctt
     1501 atatattctt ttttttctta taaaacttaa aaccttagag gctatttaag ttgctgattt
     1561 atattaattt tattgttcaa acatgagagc ttagtacgtg aaacatgaga gcttagtacg
     1621 ttagccatga gagcttagta cgttagccat gagggtttag ttcgttaaac atgagagctt
     1681 agtacgttaa acatgagagc ttagtacgtg aaacatgaga gcttagtacg tactatcaac
     1741 aggttgaact gctgatcttc agatcggcgc gccggccggc cGAAGATCCT TTGATCTTTT
     1801 CTACGGGGTC TGACGCTCTA TTCAACAAAG CCGCCGTCCC GTCAAGTCAG CGTAAATGGG
     1861 TAGGGGGCTT CAAATCGTCC CCCCATACGA TATAAGTTGT TACTAGTGCT TGGATTCTCA
     1921 CCAATAAAAA ACGCCCGGCG GCAACCGAGC GTTCTGAACA AATCCAGATG GAGTTCTGAG
     1981 GTCATTACTG GATCTATCAA CAGGAGTCCA AGCGAGCTCG ATATCAAATT ACGCCCCGCC
     2041 CTGCCACTCA TCGCAGTACT GTTGTAATTC ATTAAGCATT CTGCCGACAT GGAAGCCATC
     2101 ACAAACGGCA TGATGAACCT GAATCGCCAG CGGCATCAGC ACCTTGTCGC CTTGCGTATA
     2161 ATATTTGCCC ATGGTGAAAA CGGGGGCGAA GAAGTTGTCC ATATTGGCCA CGTTTAAATC
     2221 AAAACTGGTG AAACTCACCC AGGGATTGGC TGAGACGAAA AACATATTCT CAATAAACCC
     2281 TTTAGGGAAA TAGGCCAGGT TTTCACCGTA ACACGCCACA TCTTGCGAAT ATATGTGTAG
     2341 AAACTGCCGG AAATCGTCGT GGTATTCACT CCAGAGCGAT GAAAACGTTT CAGTTTGCTC
     2401 ATGGAAAACG GTGTAACAAG GGTGAACACT ATCCCATATC ACCAGCTCAC CGTCTTTCAT
     2461 TGCCATACGA AATTCCGGAT GAGCATTCAT CAGGCGGGCA AGAATGTGAA TAAAGGCCGG
     2521 ATAAAACTTG TGCTTATTTT TCTTTACGGT CTTTAAAAAG GCCGTAATAT CCAGCTGAAC
     2581 GGTCTGGTTA TAGGTACATT GAGCAACTGA CTGAAATGCC TCAAAATGTT CTTTACGATG
     2641 CCATTGGGAT ATATCAACGG TGGTATATCC AGTGATTTTT TTCTCCATTT TAGCTTCCTT
     2701 AGCTCCTGAA AATCTCGATA ACTCAAAAAA TACGCCCGGT AGTGATCTTA TTTCATTATG
     2761 GTGAAAGTTG GAACCTCTTA CGTGCCGATC AACGTCTCAT TGATACCTGA AACAAAACCC
     2821 ATCGTACGGC CAAGGAAGTC TCCAATAACT GTGATCCACC ACAAGCGCCA GGGTTTTCCC
     2881 AGTCACGACG TTGTAAAACG ACGGCCAGTC ATGCATAATC CGCACGCATC TGGAATAAGG
     2941 AAGTGCCATT CCGCCTGACC TTAGCGTGCG AACAGCACGC TATTGTTGTA TCATTACTCG
     3001 CATCCATTCT CAGGCTGTCT CGTCTCGTCT CCGAGGTCTC AGGAGAATGA GTCAGGGTCA
     3061 CGCGTAGGAC GCGTCGAGTA GGGTTTCTTG TCGACTCCAT GTCAGTTCCG CAGCCACACG
     3121 CCGTGTGAAG CTGGGGAGGT TCATTTGATA TGCCTCCTAA ATTTTTATCT AAAGTGAATT
     3181 TAGGAGGCTT ACTTGTCTGC TTTCTTCATT AGAATCAATC CTTTTTTAAA AGTCAATCCC
     3241 GTTTGTTGAA CTACTCTTTA ATAAAATAAT TTTTCCGTTC CCAATTCCAC ATTGCAATAA
     3301 TAGAAAATCC ATCTTCATCG GCTTTTTCGT CATCATCTGT ATGAATCAAA TCGCCTTCTT
     3361 CTGTGTCATC AAGGTTTAAT TTTTTATGTA TTTCTTTTAA CAAACCACCA TAGGAGATTA
     3421 ACCTTTTACG GTGTAAACCT TCCTCCAAAT CAGACAAACG TTTCAAATTC TTTTCTTCAT
     3481 CATCGGTCAT AAAATCCGTA TCCTTTACAG GATATTTTGC AGTTTCGTCA ATTGCCGATT
     3541 GTATATCCGA TTTATATTTA TTTTTCGGTC GAATCATTTG AACTTTTACA TTTGGATCAT
     3601 AGTCTAATTT CATTGCCTTT TTCCAAAATT GAATCCATTG TTTTTGATTC ACGTAGTTTT
     3661 CTGTATTCTT AAAATAAGTT GGTTCCACAC ATACCAATAC ATGCATGTGC TGATTATAAG
     3721 AATTATCTTT ATTATTTATT GTCACTTCCG TTGCACGCAT AAAACCAACA AGATTTTTAT
     3781 TAATTTTTTT ATATTGCATC ATTCGGCGAA ATCCTTGAGC CATATCTGAC AAACTCTTAT
     3841 TTAATTCTTC GCCATCATAA ACATTTTTAA CTGTTAATGT GAGAAACAAC CAACGAACTG
     3901 TTGGCTTTTG TTTAATAACT TCAGCAACAA CCTTTTGTGA CTGAATGCCA TGTTTCATTG
     3961 CTCTCCTCCA GTTGCACATT GGACAAAGCC TGGATTTACA AAACCACACT CGATACAACT
     4021 TTCTTTCGCC TGTTTCACGA TTTTGTTTAT ACTCTAATAT TTCAGCACAA TCTTTTACTC
     4081 TTTCAGCCTT TTTAAATTCA AGAATATGCA GAAGTTCAAA GTAATCAACA TTAGCGATTT
     4141 TCTTTTCTCT CCATGGCCTC ACTTTTCCAC TTTTTGTCTT GTCCACTAAA ACCCTTGATT
     4201 TTTCATCTGA ATAAATGCTA CTATTAGGAC ACATAATATT AAAAGAAACC CCCATCTATT
     4261 TAGTTATTTG TTTGGTCACT TATAACTTTA ACAGATGGGG TTTTTCTGTG CAACCAATTT
     4321 TAAGGGTTTT CAATACTTTA AAACACATAC ATACCAACAC TTCAACGCAC CTTTCAGCAA
     4381 CTAAAATAAA AATGACGTTA TTTCTATATG TATCAAGAAT AGAAAGAACT CGTTTTTCGC
     4441 TACGCTCAAA ACGCAAAAAA AGCACTCATT CGAGTGCTTT TTCTTATCGC TCCAAATCAT
     4501 GCGATTTTTT CCTCTTTGCT TTTCTTTGCT CACGAAGTTC TCGATCACGC TGCAAAACAT
     4561 CTTGAAGCGA AAAAGTATTC TTCTTTTCTT CCGATCGCTC ATGCTGACGC ACGAAAAGCC
     4621 CTCTAGGCGC ATAGGAACAA CTCCTAAATG CATGTGAGGG GTTTTCTCGT CCATGTGAAC
     4681 AGTCGCATAC GCAATATTTT GTTTCCCATA CTGCATTAAT GAATCGGCCA ACGCGCGGGG
     4741 AGAGGCGGTT TGCGTATTGG GCGCTCTTGC GCTTCCTCGC TCACTGACTC GCTGCGCTCG
     4801 GTCGTTCGGC TGCGGCGAGC GGTATCAGCT CACTCAAAGG CGGTAATACG GTTATCCACA
     4861 GAATCAGGGG CGCTAGCAAG GAGGATCCTT TAACTCTGGC AACCCTCAAA ATTGAATGAG
     4921 ACATGCTACA CCTCCGGATA ATAAATATAT ATAAACGTAT ATAGATTTCA TAAAGTCTAA
     4981 CACACTAGAC TTATTTACTT CGTAATTAAG TCGTTAAACC GTGTGCTCTA CGACCAAAAC
     5041 TATAAAACCT TTAAGAACTT TCTTTTTTTA CAAGAAAAAA GAAATTAGAT AAATCTCTCA
     5101 TATCTTTTAT TCAATAATCG CATCCGATTG CAGTATAAAT TTAACGATCA CTCATCATGT
     5161 TCATATTTAT CAGAGGTCGT GCTATAATTA TACTAATTTT ATAAGGAGGA AAAAATATGG
     5221 GCATTTTTAG TATTTTTGTA ATCAGCACAG TTCATTATCA ACCAAACAAA AAATAAGTGG
     5281 TTATAATGAA TCGTTAATAA GCAAAATTCA TATAACCAAA TTAAAGAGGG TTATAAATGA
     5341 ACGAGAAAAA TATAAAACAC AGTCAAAACT TTATTACTTC AAAACATAAT ATAGATAAAA
     5401 TAATGACAAA TATAAGATTA AATGAACATG ATAATATCTT TGAAATCGGC TCAGGAAAAG
     5461 GCCATTTTAC CCTTGAATTA GTAAAGAGGT GTAATTTCGT AACTGCCATT GAAATAGACC
     5521 ATAAATTATG CAAAACTACA GAAAATAAAC TTGTTGATCA CGATAATTTC CAAGTTTTAA
     5581 ACAAGGATAT ATTGCAGTTT AAATTTCCTA AAAACCAATC CTATAAAATA TATGGTAATA
     5641 TACCTTATAA CATAAGTACG GATATAATAC GCAAAATTGT TTTTGATAGT ATAGCTAATG
     5701 AGATTTATTT AATCGTGGAA TACGGGTTTG CTAAAAGATT ATTAAATACA AAACGCTCAT
     5761 TGGCATTACT TTTAATGGCA GAAGTTGATA TTTCTATATT AAGTATGGTT CCAAGAGAAT
     5821 ATTTTCATCC TAAACCTAAA GTGAATAGCT CACTTATCAG ATTAAGTAGA AAAAAATCAA
     5881 GAATATCACA CAAAGATAAA CAAAAGTATA ATTATTTCGT TATGAAATGG GTTAACAAAG
     5941 AATACAAGAA AATATTTACA AAAAATCAAT TTAACAATTC CTTAAAACAT GCAGGAATTG
     6001 ACGATTTAAA CAATATTAGC TTTGAACAAT TCTTATCTCT TTTCAATAGC TATAAATTAT
     6061 TTAATAAGTA AGCTTGTTAA GGGATGCATA AACTGCATCC CTTAACTTGT TTTTCGTGTG
     6121 CCTATTTTTT GTGAATCGAT TATGTCTTTT GCGCAGTCGG CCGCTATACC CTCGTCTCAA
     6181 CCAAAGCAAT CAACCCATCA ACCACCTGGT CGTTGGGATT GTCCTGACCG AAGCGGGACA
     6241 GGTCCACGAG CAGGCAATGC TTGTTGGGCA TGGTGAGGTG GATGTCTTTC ACTTCCGGCA
     6301 CGCAGCCGAG GACTTTTTGC GCCATATCGT AAAGTGTGTG CTGAACGGAT TCGCTTTCGT
     6361 GTTCAGCGAA AGAGGCGAGA AGGAGATTCC ttaagaccca ctttcacatt taagttgttt
     6421 ttctaatccg catatgatca attcaaggcc gaataagaag gctggctctg caccttggtg
     6481 atcaaataat tcgatagctt gtcgtaataa tggcggcata ctatcagtag taggtgtttc
     6541 cctttcttct ttagcgactt gatgctcttg atcttccaat acgcaaccta aagtaaaatg
     6601 ccccacagcg ctgagtgcat ataatgcatt ctctagtgaa aaaccttgtt ggcataaaaa
     6661 ggctaattga ttttcgagag tttcatactg tttttctgta ggccgtgtac ctaaatgtac
     6721 ttttgctcca tcgcgatgac ttagtaaagc acatctaaaa cttttagcgt tattacgtaa
     6781 aaaatcttgc cagctttccc cttctaaagg gcaaaagtga gtatggtgcc tatctaacat
     6841 ctcaatggct aaggcgtcga gcaaagcccg cttatttttt acatgccaat acaatgtagg
     6901 ctgctctaca cctagcttct gggcgagttt acgggttgtt aaaccttcga ttccgacctc
     6961 attaagcagc tctaatgcgc tgttaatcac tttactttta tctaatctag acatcatAAG
     7021 TAGACTGTTG CGCGTTGGGG GTAGCGCCGG CTAACAAAGA CGCCTGGTAC AGCAGGAGTA
     7081 TCAAACCCGT ACAAAGGCAA CATCCTCACT TCGGTGAttt tcagtatccc tatcagtgat
     7141 agagaaggtg actggggatt aatctccagt acctataaaa atccctatca gtgatagaga
     7201 taaggaggct ttccataATG ggttctcacc accaccacca tcacACAGCG GCATCAGGGA
//
