# Supplementary material for: A genetic platform for a biocementation bacterium
Source: bioRxiv preprint, doi:10.64898/2025.12.05.692644, version 1 (2025-12-06)
Supplement: Plasmid Sequences [file 692644_file03.zip › Sporosarcina Plasmid Vectors/Promoter library variant plasmids/pGLU_511_31.gb]

LOCUS       pGLU_511_31             7260 bp ds-DNA     circular     02-DEC-2025
DEFINITION  .
FEATURES             Location/Qualifiers
     prokaryote t... 703..760
                     /label="TAmarelleT7"
                     /ApEinfo_revcolor="#f58a5e"
                     /ApEinfo_fwdcolor="#f58a5e"
     miscellaneous   774..1019
                     /label="oriT"
                     /ApEinfo_revcolor="#84b0dc"
                     /ApEinfo_fwdcolor="#84b0dc"
     miscellaneous   1043..1082
                     /label="UNSX"
                     /ApEinfo_revcolor="#9eafd2"
                     /ApEinfo_fwdcolor="#9eafd2"
     prokaryote p... 1083..1114
                     /label="L2U8H11"
                     /ApEinfo_revcolor="#75c6a9"
                     /ApEinfo_fwdcolor="#75c6a9"
     primer_bind     complement(1167..1187)
                     /label="M13-rev"
                     /ApEinfo_revcolor="#85dae9"
                     /ApEinfo_fwdcolor="#85dae9"
     primer_bind     complement(1171..1187)
                     /label="M13 rev"
                     /ApEinfo_revcolor="#c7b0e3"
                     /ApEinfo_fwdcolor="#c7b0e3"
     ori             1377..1765
                     /label="R6K ORI"
                     /ApEinfo_revcolor="#85dae9"
                     /ApEinfo_fwdcolor="#85dae9"
     terminator      1914..2008
                     /label="lambda t0 terminator"
                     /ApEinfo_revcolor="#faac61"
                     /ApEinfo_fwdcolor="#faac61"
     CDS             complement(2029..2688)
                     /label="cat"
                     /ApEinfo_revcolor="#ffef86"
                     /ApEinfo_fwdcolor="#ffef86"
     promoter        complement(2689..2791)
                     /label="Pcat"
                     /ApEinfo_revcolor="#9eafd2"
                     /ApEinfo_fwdcolor="#9eafd2"
     primer_bind     2892..2909
                     /label="M13-fwd"
                     /ApEinfo_revcolor="#85dae9"
                     /ApEinfo_fwdcolor="#85dae9"
     primer_bind     2893..2909
                     /label="M13 fwd"
                     /ApEinfo_revcolor="#d59687"
                     /ApEinfo_fwdcolor="#d59687"
     prokaryote t... 2962..2991
                     /label="L2U5H11"
                     /ApEinfo_revcolor="#f8d3a9"
                     /ApEinfo_fwdcolor="#f8d3a9"
     miscellaneous   2992..3031
                     /label="UNS1"
                     /ApEinfo_revcolor="#9eafd2"
                     /ApEinfo_fwdcolor="#9eafd2"
     spacer          2992..3031
                     /label="UNS_1"
                     /ApEinfo_revcolor="#c6c9d1"
                     /ApEinfo_fwdcolor="#c6c9d1"
     Primer site     3055..3084
                     /label="F-skpp-asm-15-mer-2x"
                     /ApEinfo_revcolor="#f58a5e"
                     /ApEinfo_fwdcolor="#f58a5e"
     misc_feature    3055..3084
                     /label="F primer binding"
                     /ApEinfo_revcolor="#d6b295"
                     /ApEinfo_fwdcolor="#d6b295"
     ORI barcode     3055..3134
                     /label="ORI_BC_30"
                     /ApEinfo_revcolor="#faac61"
                     /ApEinfo_fwdcolor="#faac61"
     Barcode         3085..3104
                     /label="BC.0030"
                     /ApEinfo_revcolor="#c6c9d1"
                     /ApEinfo_fwdcolor="#c6c9d1"
     Primer site     3105..3134
                     /label="R-skpp-asm-15-mer-2x"
                     /ApEinfo_revcolor="#f58a5e"
                     /ApEinfo_fwdcolor="#f58a5e"
     misc_feature    complement(3105..3134)
                     /label="R primer binding"
                     /ApEinfo_revcolor="#d6b295"
                     /ApEinfo_fwdcolor="#d6b295"
     ORI             3139..4870
                     /label="pTHT15 ORI"
                     /ApEinfo_revcolor="#f58a5e"
                     /ApEinfo_fwdcolor="#f58a5e"
     prokaryote p... 4884..5335
                     /label="PermC"
                     /ApEinfo_revcolor="#faac61"
                     /ApEinfo_fwdcolor="#faac61"
     RBS             5204..5214
                     /label="bsRBS"
                     /ApEinfo_revcolor="#b7e6d7"
                     /ApEinfo_fwdcolor="#b7e6d7"
     CDS             5337..6071
                     /label="ermC"
                     /ApEinfo_revcolor="#ffef86"
                     /ApEinfo_fwdcolor="#ffef86"
     prokaryote t... 6076..6161
                     /label="TermC"
                     /ApEinfo_revcolor="#f8d3a9"
                     /ApEinfo_fwdcolor="#f8d3a9"
     misc_feature    6170..6209
                     /label="UNS_8"
                     /ApEinfo_revcolor="#c6c9d1"
                     /ApEinfo_fwdcolor="#c6c9d1"
     prokaryote t... complement(6210..6390)
                     /label="TAmarelleT9"
                     /ApEinfo_revcolor="#f58a5e"
                     /ApEinfo_fwdcolor="#f58a5e"
     misc_feature    complement(6394..7017)
                     /label="tetR"
                     /ApEinfo_revcolor="#f58a5e"
                     /ApEinfo_fwdcolor="#f58a5e"
     prokaryote p... 7018..7117
                     /label="P10"
                     /ApEinfo_revcolor="#f58a5e"
                     /ApEinfo_fwdcolor="#f58a5e"
     prokaryote p... 7118..7217
                     /label="P1_dcp"
                     /ApEinfo_revcolor="#f58a5e"
                     /ApEinfo_fwdcolor="#f58a5e"
     misc_feature    7127..7145
                     /label="Tet Operator"
                     /ApEinfo_revcolor="#84b0dc"
                     /ApEinfo_fwdcolor="#84b0dc"
     misc_feature    7154..7172
                     /label="Tet Operator"
                     /ApEinfo_revcolor="#84b0dc"
                     /ApEinfo_fwdcolor="#84b0dc"
     misc_feature    7182..7200
                     /label="Tet Operator"
                     /ApEinfo_revcolor="#84b0dc"
                     /ApEinfo_fwdcolor="#84b0dc"
     NGS barcode     7245..7259
                     /label="Barcode 31"
                     /ApEinfo_revcolor="#faac61"
                     /ApEinfo_fwdcolor="#faac61"
     CDS             7260..698
                     /label="mScarlet-I"
                     /ApEinfo_revcolor="#ffef86"
                     /ApEinfo_fwdcolor="#ffef86"
ORIGIN
        1 TGGTGAGTAA GGGTGAAGCC GTGATTAAAG AGTTCATGCG CTTCAAAGTG CATATGGAGG
       61 GCTCAATGAA CGGCCATGAA TTTGAAATTG AAGGTGAAGG AGAAGGCCGT CCGTATGAGG
      121 GCACCCAGAC CGCCAAACTG AAAGTCACAA AGGGTGGCCC GCTGCCGTTT TCGTGGGATA
      181 TTTTATCCCC TCAATTCATG TACGGCAGCC GGGCGTTTAT TAAACACCCG GCGGATATCC
      241 CGGATTACTA TAAGCAATCT TTTCCAGAAG GCTTTAAATG GGAGCGCGTG ATGAATTTTG
      301 AAGACGGAGG TGCTGTTACC GTGACCCAGG ACACGAGCTT AGAAGACGGT ACCTTGATCT
      361 ATAAGGTAAA GCTGCGTGGT ACCAATTTCC CGCCGGATGG GCCAGTTATG CAGAAAAAGA
      421 CTATGGGCTG GGAAGCATCG ACGGAGCGTC TTTACCCCGA AGACGGCGTC CTGAAAGGCG
      481 ATATTAAAAT GGCCCTGCGA CTGAAAGACG GCGGTCGCTA CCTTGCAGAT TTCAAAACAA
      541 CGTATAAAGC GAAAAAACCT GTGCAGATGC CCGGGGCGTA CAACGTTGAT CGCAAACTAG
      601 ATATCACTTC ACACAACGAA GATTACACGG TAGTCGAACA GTATGAACGT AGCGAGGGGC
      661 GCCATAGCAC CGGAGGCATG GATGAACTCT ATAAATAAGC TTCGCTCGTG CTCGCCGCGA
      721 CCTTCCTCTT CATGCACCTC TTCGGCATCG GGCTGCACAA CGCTACAGAG GAGCTTTTCC
      781 GCTGCATAAC CCTGCTTCGG GGTCATTATA GCGATTTTTT CGGTATATCC ATCCTTTTTC
      841 GCACGATATA CAGGATTTTG CCAAAGGGTT CGTGTAGACT TTCCTTGGTG TATCCAACGG
      901 CGTCAGCCGG GCAGGATAGG TGAAGTAGGC CCACCCGCGA GCGGGTGTTC CTTCTTCACT
      961 GTCCCTTATT CGCACCTGGC GGTGCTCAAC GGGAATCCTG CTCTGCGAGG CTGGCCGTAC
     1021 GCTAGGTATA CTTGAGACCA CCCCAGGATA CATAGATTAC CACAACTCCG AGCCCTTCCA
     1081 CCTAGCGTGC TAACCACGCA CGCTATTGTT GTATAGGCTA GGTGGAGGCT CAGTGATGAT
     1141 AAGTCTGCGA TGGTGGATGC ATGTGTCATG GTCATAGCTG TTTCCTGTGT GAAATTGTTA
     1201 TCCGCTCAGA GGGCACAATC CTATTCCGCG CTATCCGACA ATCTCCAAGA CATTAGGTGG
     1261 AGTTCAGTTC GGCGTATGGC ATATGTCGCT GGAAAGAACA TGTGAGCAAA AGGCCAGCAA
     1321 AAGGCCAGGA ACCGTAAAAA GGCCGCGTTG CTGGCGTTac agctgggcgc gccccatgtc
     1381 agccgttaag tgttcctgtg tcactcaaaa ttgctttgag aggctctaag ggcttctcag
     1441 tgcgttacat ccctggcttg ttgtccacaa ccgttaaacc ttaaaggctt taaaagcctt
     1501 atatattctt ttttttctta taaaacttaa aaccttagag gctatttaag ttgctgattt
     1561 atattaattt tattgttcaa acatgagagc ttagtacgtg aaacatgaga gcttagtacg
     1621 ttagccatga gagcttagta cgttagccat gagggtttag ttcgttaaac atgagagctt
     1681 agtacgttaa acatgagagc ttagtacgtg aaacatgaga gcttagtacg tactatcaac
     1741 aggttgaact gctgatcttc agatcggcgc gccggccggc cGAAGATCCT TTGATCTTTT
     1801 CTACGGGGTC TGACGCTCTA TTCAACAAAG CCGCCGTCCC GTCAAGTCAG CGTAAATGGG
     1861 TAGGGGGCTT CAAATCGTCC CCCCATACGA TATAAGTTGT TACTAGTGCT TGGATTCTCA
     1921 CCAATAAAAA ACGCCCGGCG GCAACCGAGC GTTCTGAACA AATCCAGATG GAGTTCTGAG
     1981 GTCATTACTG GATCTATCAA CAGGAGTCCA AGCGAGCTCG ATATCAAATT ACGCCCCGCC
     2041 CTGCCACTCA TCGCAGTACT GTTGTAATTC ATTAAGCATT CTGCCGACAT GGAAGCCATC
     2101 ACAAACGGCA TGATGAACCT GAATCGCCAG CGGCATCAGC ACCTTGTCGC CTTGCGTATA
     2161 ATATTTGCCC ATGGTGAAAA CGGGGGCGAA GAAGTTGTCC ATATTGGCCA CGTTTAAATC
     2221 AAAACTGGTG AAACTCACCC AGGGATTGGC TGAGACGAAA AACATATTCT CAATAAACCC
     2281 TTTAGGGAAA TAGGCCAGGT TTTCACCGTA ACACGCCACA TCTTGCGAAT ATATGTGTAG
     2341 AAACTGCCGG AAATCGTCGT GGTATTCACT CCAGAGCGAT GAAAACGTTT CAGTTTGCTC
     2401 ATGGAAAACG GTGTAACAAG GGTGAACACT ATCCCATATC ACCAGCTCAC CGTCTTTCAT
     2461 TGCCATACGA AATTCCGGAT GAGCATTCAT CAGGCGGGCA AGAATGTGAA TAAAGGCCGG
     2521 ATAAAACTTG TGCTTATTTT TCTTTACGGT CTTTAAAAAG GCCGTAATAT CCAGCTGAAC
     2581 GGTCTGGTTA TAGGTACATT GAGCAACTGA CTGAAATGCC TCAAAATGTT CTTTACGATG
     2641 CCATTGGGAT ATATCAACGG TGGTATATCC AGTGATTTTT TTCTCCATTT TAGCTTCCTT
     2701 AGCTCCTGAA AATCTCGATA ACTCAAAAAA TACGCCCGGT AGTGATCTTA TTTCATTATG
     2761 GTGAAAGTTG GAACCTCTTA CGTGCCGATC AACGTCTCAT TGATACCTGA AACAAAACCC
     2821 ATCGTACGGC CAAGGAAGTC TCCAATAACT GTGATCCACC ACAAGCGCCA GGGTTTTCCC
     2881 AGTCACGACG TTGTAAAACG ACGGCCAGTC ATGCATAATC CGCACGCATC TGGAATAAGG
     2941 AAGTGCCATT CCGCCTGACC TTAGCGTGCG AACAGCACGC TATTGTTGTA TCATTACTCG
     3001 CATCCATTCT CAGGCTGTCT CGTCTCGTCT CCGAGGTCTC AGGAGAATGA GTCAGGGTCA
     3061 CGCGTAGGAC GCGTCGAGTA GGGTTTCTTG TCGACTCCAT GTCAGTTCCG CAGCCACACG
     3121 CCGTGTGAAG CTGGGGAGGT TCATTTGATA TGCCTCCTAA ATTTTTATCT AAAGTGAATT
     3181 TAGGAGGCTT ACTTGTCTGC TTTCTTCATT AGAATCAATC CTTTTTTAAA AGTCAATCCC
     3241 GTTTGTTGAA CTACTCTTTA ATAAAATAAT TTTTCCGTTC CCAATTCCAC ATTGCAATAA
     3301 TAGAAAATCC ATCTTCATCG GCTTTTTCGT CATCATCTGT ATGAATCAAA TCGCCTTCTT
     3361 CTGTGTCATC AAGGTTTAAT TTTTTATGTA TTTCTTTTAA CAAACCACCA TAGGAGATTA
     3421 ACCTTTTACG GTGTAAACCT TCCTCCAAAT CAGACAAACG TTTCAAATTC TTTTCTTCAT
     3481 CATCGGTCAT AAAATCCGTA TCCTTTACAG GATATTTTGC AGTTTCGTCA ATTGCCGATT
     3541 GTATATCCGA TTTATATTTA TTTTTCGGTC GAATCATTTG AACTTTTACA TTTGGATCAT
     3601 AGTCTAATTT CATTGCCTTT TTCCAAAATT GAATCCATTG TTTTTGATTC ACGTAGTTTT
     3661 CTGTATTCTT AAAATAAGTT GGTTCCACAC ATACCAATAC ATGCATGTGC TGATTATAAG
     3721 AATTATCTTT ATTATTTATT GTCACTTCCG TTGCACGCAT AAAACCAACA AGATTTTTAT
     3781 TAATTTTTTT ATATTGCATC ATTCGGCGAA ATCCTTGAGC CATATCTGAC AAACTCTTAT
     3841 TTAATTCTTC GCCATCATAA ACATTTTTAA CTGTTAATGT GAGAAACAAC CAACGAACTG
     3901 TTGGCTTTTG TTTAATAACT TCAGCAACAA CCTTTTGTGA CTGAATGCCA TGTTTCATTG
     3961 CTCTCCTCCA GTTGCACATT GGACAAAGCC TGGATTTACA AAACCACACT CGATACAACT
     4021 TTCTTTCGCC TGTTTCACGA TTTTGTTTAT ACTCTAATAT TTCAGCACAA TCTTTTACTC
     4081 TTTCAGCCTT TTTAAATTCA AGAATATGCA GAAGTTCAAA GTAATCAACA TTAGCGATTT
     4141 TCTTTTCTCT CCATGGCCTC ACTTTTCCAC TTTTTGTCTT GTCCACTAAA ACCCTTGATT
     4201 TTTCATCTGA ATAAATGCTA CTATTAGGAC ACATAATATT AAAAGAAACC CCCATCTATT
     4261 TAGTTATTTG TTTGGTCACT TATAACTTTA ACAGATGGGG TTTTTCTGTG CAACCAATTT
     4321 TAAGGGTTTT CAATACTTTA AAACACATAC ATACCAACAC TTCAACGCAC CTTTCAGCAA
     4381 CTAAAATAAA AATGACGTTA TTTCTATATG TATCAAGAAT AGAAAGAACT CGTTTTTCGC
     4441 TACGCTCAAA ACGCAAAAAA AGCACTCATT CGAGTGCTTT TTCTTATCGC TCCAAATCAT
     4501 GCGATTTTTT CCTCTTTGCT TTTCTTTGCT CACGAAGTTC TCGATCACGC TGCAAAACAT
     4561 CTTGAAGCGA AAAAGTATTC TTCTTTTCTT CCGATCGCTC ATGCTGACGC ACGAAAAGCC
     4621 CTCTAGGCGC ATAGGAACAA CTCCTAAATG CATGTGAGGG GTTTTCTCGT CCATGTGAAC
     4681 AGTCGCATAC GCAATATTTT GTTTCCCATA CTGCATTAAT GAATCGGCCA ACGCGCGGGG
     4741 AGAGGCGGTT TGCGTATTGG GCGCTCTTGC GCTTCCTCGC TCACTGACTC GCTGCGCTCG
     4801 GTCGTTCGGC TGCGGCGAGC GGTATCAGCT CACTCAAAGG CGGTAATACG GTTATCCACA
     4861 GAATCAGGGG CGCTAGCAAG GAGGATCCTT TAACTCTGGC AACCCTCAAA ATTGAATGAG
     4921 ACATGCTACA CCTCCGGATA ATAAATATAT ATAAACGTAT ATAGATTTCA TAAAGTCTAA
     4981 CACACTAGAC TTATTTACTT CGTAATTAAG TCGTTAAACC GTGTGCTCTA CGACCAAAAC
     5041 TATAAAACCT TTAAGAACTT TCTTTTTTTA CAAGAAAAAA GAAATTAGAT AAATCTCTCA
     5101 TATCTTTTAT TCAATAATCG CATCCGATTG CAGTATAAAT TTAACGATCA CTCATCATGT
     5161 TCATATTTAT CAGAGGTCGT GCTATAATTA TACTAATTTT ATAAGGAGGA AAAAATATGG
     5221 GCATTTTTAG TATTTTTGTA ATCAGCACAG TTCATTATCA ACCAAACAAA AAATAAGTGG
     5281 TTATAATGAA TCGTTAATAA GCAAAATTCA TATAACCAAA TTAAAGAGGG TTATAAATGA
     5341 ACGAGAAAAA TATAAAACAC AGTCAAAACT TTATTACTTC AAAACATAAT ATAGATAAAA
     5401 TAATGACAAA TATAAGATTA AATGAACATG ATAATATCTT TGAAATCGGC TCAGGAAAAG
     5461 GCCATTTTAC CCTTGAATTA GTAAAGAGGT GTAATTTCGT AACTGCCATT GAAATAGACC
     5521 ATAAATTATG CAAAACTACA GAAAATAAAC TTGTTGATCA CGATAATTTC CAAGTTTTAA
     5581 ACAAGGATAT ATTGCAGTTT AAATTTCCTA AAAACCAATC CTATAAAATA TATGGTAATA
     5641 TACCTTATAA CATAAGTACG GATATAATAC GCAAAATTGT TTTTGATAGT ATAGCTAATG
     5701 AGATTTATTT AATCGTGGAA TACGGGTTTG CTAAAAGATT ATTAAATACA AAACGCTCAT
     5761 TGGCATTACT TTTAATGGCA GAAGTTGATA TTTCTATATT AAGTATGGTT CCAAGAGAAT
     5821 ATTTTCATCC TAAACCTAAA GTGAATAGCT CACTTATCAG ATTAAGTAGA AAAAAATCAA
     5881 GAATATCACA CAAAGATAAA CAAAAGTATA ATTATTTCGT TATGAAATGG GTTAACAAAG
     5941 AATACAAGAA AATATTTACA AAAAATCAAT TTAACAATTC CTTAAAACAT GCAGGAATTG
     6001 ACGATTTAAA CAATATTAGC TTTGAACAAT TCTTATCTCT TTTCAATAGC TATAAATTAT
     6061 TTAATAAGTA AGCTTGTTAA GGGATGCATA AACTGCATCC CTTAACTTGT TTTTCGTGTG
     6121 CCTATTTTTT GTGAATCGAT TATGTCTTTT GCGCAGTCGG CCGCTATACC CTCGTCTCAA
     6181 CCAAAGCAAT CAACCCATCA ACCACCTGGT CGTTGGGATT GTCCTGACCG AAGCGGGACA
     6241 GGTCCACGAG CAGGCAATGC TTGTTGGGCA TGGTGAGGTG GATGTCTTTC ACTTCCGGCA
     6301 CGCAGCCGAG GACTTTTTGC GCCATATCGT AAAGTGTGTG CTGAACGGAT TCGCTTTCGT
     6361 GTTCAGCGAA AGAGGCGAGA AGGAGATTCC ttaagaccca ctttcacatt taagttgttt
     6421 ttctaatccg catatgatca attcaaggcc gaataagaag gctggctctg caccttggtg
     6481 atcaaataat tcgatagctt gtcgtaataa tggcggcata ctatcagtag taggtgtttc
     6541 cctttcttct ttagcgactt gatgctcttg atcttccaat acgcaaccta aagtaaaatg
     6601 ccccacagcg ctgagtgcat ataatgcatt ctctagtgaa aaaccttgtt ggcataaaaa
     6661 ggctaattga ttttcgagag tttcatactg tttttctgta ggccgtgtac ctaaatgtac
     6721 ttttgctcca tcgcgatgac ttagtaaagc acatctaaaa cttttagcgt tattacgtaa
     6781 aaaatcttgc cagctttccc cttctaaagg gcaaaagtga gtatggtgcc tatctaacat
     6841 ctcaatggct aaggcgtcga gcaaagcccg cttatttttt acatgccaat acaatgtagg
     6901 ctgctctaca cctagcttct gggcgagttt acgggttgtt aaaccttcga ttccgacctc
     6961 attaagcagc tctaatgcgc tgttaatcac tttactttta tctaatctag acatcatACT
     7021 TAAAACATCC TTCCAGATTA TCTTCTGTTA GTATACACAA AAAAAGATGA TGATGCCCTA
     7081 AAAGAGCACC ATCACCGTAT GAGTTTTTCA AAATCTTttt tcagtatccc tatcagtgat
     7141 agagaaggtg acttccctat cagtgataga gaCtataaaa atccctatca gtgatagaga
     7201 taaggaggct ttccataATG ggttctcacc accaccacca tcacACAGGG AGTGCAGCTA
//
