# Supplementary material for: A genetic platform for a biocementation bacterium
Source: bioRxiv preprint, doi:10.64898/2025.12.05.692644, version 1 (2025-12-06)
Supplement: Plasmid Sequences [file 692644_file03.zip › Sporosarcina Plasmid Vectors/Promoter library variant plasmids/pGLU_511_60.gb]

LOCUS       pGLU_511_60             7260 bp ds-DNA     circular     02-DEC-2025
DEFINITION  .
FEATURES             Location/Qualifiers
     prokaryote t... 703..760
                     /label="TAmarelleT7"
                     /ApEinfo_revcolor="#f58a5e"
                     /ApEinfo_fwdcolor="#f58a5e"
     miscellaneous   774..1019
                     /label="oriT"
                     /ApEinfo_revcolor="#84b0dc"
                     /ApEinfo_fwdcolor="#84b0dc"
     miscellaneous   1043..1082
                     /label="UNSX"
                     /ApEinfo_revcolor="#9eafd2"
                     /ApEinfo_fwdcolor="#9eafd2"
     prokaryote p... 1083..1114
                     /label="L2U8H11"
                     /ApEinfo_revcolor="#75c6a9"
                     /ApEinfo_fwdcolor="#75c6a9"
     primer_bind     complement(1167..1187)
                     /label="M13-rev"
                     /ApEinfo_revcolor="#85dae9"
                     /ApEinfo_fwdcolor="#85dae9"
     primer_bind     complement(1171..1187)
                     /label="M13 rev"
                     /ApEinfo_revcolor="#c7b0e3"
                     /ApEinfo_fwdcolor="#c7b0e3"
     ori             1377..1765
                     /label="R6K ORI"
                     /ApEinfo_revcolor="#85dae9"
                     /ApEinfo_fwdcolor="#85dae9"
     terminator      1914..2008
                     /label="lambda t0 terminator"
                     /ApEinfo_revcolor="#faac61"
                     /ApEinfo_fwdcolor="#faac61"
     CDS             complement(2029..2688)
                     /label="cat"
                     /ApEinfo_revcolor="#ffef86"
                     /ApEinfo_fwdcolor="#ffef86"
     promoter        complement(2689..2791)
                     /label="Pcat"
                     /ApEinfo_revcolor="#9eafd2"
                     /ApEinfo_fwdcolor="#9eafd2"
     primer_bind     2892..2909
                     /label="M13-fwd"
                     /ApEinfo_revcolor="#85dae9"
                     /ApEinfo_fwdcolor="#85dae9"
     primer_bind     2893..2909
                     /label="M13 fwd"
                     /ApEinfo_revcolor="#d59687"
                     /ApEinfo_fwdcolor="#d59687"
     prokaryote t... 2962..2991
                     /label="L2U5H11"
                     /ApEinfo_revcolor="#f8d3a9"
                     /ApEinfo_fwdcolor="#f8d3a9"
     miscellaneous   2992..3031
                     /label="UNS1"
                     /ApEinfo_revcolor="#9eafd2"
                     /ApEinfo_fwdcolor="#9eafd2"
     spacer          2992..3031
                     /label="UNS_1"
                     /ApEinfo_revcolor="#c6c9d1"
                     /ApEinfo_fwdcolor="#c6c9d1"
     misc_feature    3055..3084
                     /label="F primer binding"
                     /ApEinfo_revcolor="#d6b295"
                     /ApEinfo_fwdcolor="#d6b295"
     Primer site     3055..3084
                     /label="F-skpp-asm-15-mer-2x"
                     /ApEinfo_revcolor="#f58a5e"
                     /ApEinfo_fwdcolor="#f58a5e"
     ORI barcode     3055..3134
                     /label="ORI_BC_30"
                     /ApEinfo_revcolor="#faac61"
                     /ApEinfo_fwdcolor="#faac61"
     Barcode         3085..3104
                     /label="BC.0030"
                     /ApEinfo_revcolor="#c6c9d1"
                     /ApEinfo_fwdcolor="#c6c9d1"
     Primer site     3105..3134
                     /label="R-skpp-asm-15-mer-2x"
                     /ApEinfo_revcolor="#f58a5e"
                     /ApEinfo_fwdcolor="#f58a5e"
     misc_feature    complement(3105..3134)
                     /label="R primer binding"
                     /ApEinfo_revcolor="#d6b295"
                     /ApEinfo_fwdcolor="#d6b295"
     ORI             3139..4870
                     /label="pTHT15 ORI"
                     /ApEinfo_revcolor="#f58a5e"
                     /ApEinfo_fwdcolor="#f58a5e"
     prokaryote p... 4884..5335
                     /label="PermC"
                     /ApEinfo_revcolor="#faac61"
                     /ApEinfo_fwdcolor="#faac61"
     RBS             5204..5214
                     /label="bsRBS"
                     /ApEinfo_revcolor="#b7e6d7"
                     /ApEinfo_fwdcolor="#b7e6d7"
     CDS             5337..6071
                     /label="ermC"
                     /ApEinfo_revcolor="#ffef86"
                     /ApEinfo_fwdcolor="#ffef86"
     prokaryote t... 6076..6161
                     /label="TermC"
                     /ApEinfo_revcolor="#f8d3a9"
                     /ApEinfo_fwdcolor="#f8d3a9"
     misc_feature    6170..6209
                     /label="UNS_8"
                     /ApEinfo_revcolor="#c6c9d1"
                     /ApEinfo_fwdcolor="#c6c9d1"
     prokaryote t... complement(6210..6390)
                     /label="TAmarelleT9"
                     /ApEinfo_revcolor="#f58a5e"
                     /ApEinfo_fwdcolor="#f58a5e"
     misc_feature    complement(6394..7017)
                     /label="tetR"
                     /ApEinfo_revcolor="#f58a5e"
                     /ApEinfo_fwdcolor="#f58a5e"
     prokaryote p... 7018..7117
                     /label="P4"
                     /ApEinfo_revcolor="#f58a5e"
                     /ApEinfo_fwdcolor="#f58a5e"
     prokaryote p... 7118..7217
                     /label="P3_dcp"
                     /ApEinfo_revcolor="#f58a5e"
                     /ApEinfo_fwdcolor="#f58a5e"
     misc_feature    7131..7149
                     /label="Tet Operator"
                     /ApEinfo_revcolor="#84b0dc"
                     /ApEinfo_fwdcolor="#84b0dc"
     misc_feature    7158..7176
                     /label="Tet Operator"
                     /ApEinfo_revcolor="#84b0dc"
                     /ApEinfo_fwdcolor="#84b0dc"
     misc_feature    7182..7200
                     /label="Tet Operator"
                     /ApEinfo_revcolor="#84b0dc"
                     /ApEinfo_fwdcolor="#84b0dc"
     NGS barcode     7245..7259
                     /label="Barcode 60"
                     /ApEinfo_revcolor="#faac61"
                     /ApEinfo_fwdcolor="#faac61"
     CDS             7260..698
                     /label="mScarlet-I"
                     /ApEinfo_revcolor="#ffef86"
                     /ApEinfo_fwdcolor="#ffef86"
ORIGIN
        1 TGGTGAGTAA GGGTGAAGCC GTGATTAAAG AGTTCATGCG CTTCAAAGTG CATATGGAGG
       61 GCTCAATGAA CGGCCATGAA TTTGAAATTG AAGGTGAAGG AGAAGGCCGT CCGTATGAGG
      121 GCACCCAGAC CGCCAAACTG AAAGTCACAA AGGGTGGCCC GCTGCCGTTT TCGTGGGATA
      181 TTTTATCCCC TCAATTCATG TACGGCAGCC GGGCGTTTAT TAAACACCCG GCGGATATCC
      241 CGGATTACTA TAAGCAATCT TTTCCAGAAG GCTTTAAATG GGAGCGCGTG ATGAATTTTG
      301 AAGACGGAGG TGCTGTTACC GTGACCCAGG ACACGAGCTT AGAAGACGGT ACCTTGATCT
      361 ATAAGGTAAA GCTGCGTGGT ACCAATTTCC CGCCGGATGG GCCAGTTATG CAGAAAAAGA
      421 CTATGGGCTG GGAAGCATCG ACGGAGCGTC TTTACCCCGA AGACGGCGTC CTGAAAGGCG
      481 ATATTAAAAT GGCCCTGCGA CTGAAAGACG GCGGTCGCTA CCTTGCAGAT TTCAAAACAA
      541 CGTATAAAGC GAAAAAACCT GTGCAGATGC CCGGGGCGTA CAACGTTGAT CGCAAACTAG
      601 ATATCACTTC ACACAACGAA GATTACACGG TAGTCGAACA GTATGAACGT AGCGAGGGGC
      661 GCCATAGCAC CGGAGGCATG GATGAACTCT ATAAATAAGC TTCGCTCGTG CTCGCCGCGA
      721 CCTTCCTCTT CATGCACCTC TTCGGCATCG GGCTGCACAA CGCTACAGAG GAGCTTTTCC
      781 GCTGCATAAC CCTGCTTCGG GGTCATTATA GCGATTTTTT CGGTATATCC ATCCTTTTTC
      841 GCACGATATA CAGGATTTTG CCAAAGGGTT CGTGTAGACT TTCCTTGGTG TATCCAACGG
      901 CGTCAGCCGG GCAGGATAGG TGAAGTAGGC CCACCCGCGA GCGGGTGTTC CTTCTTCACT
      961 GTCCCTTATT CGCACCTGGC GGTGCTCAAC GGGAATCCTG CTCTGCGAGG CTGGCCGTAC
     1021 GCTAGGTATA CTTGAGACCA CCCCAGGATA CATAGATTAC CACAACTCCG AGCCCTTCCA
     1081 CCTAGCGTGC TAACCACGCA CGCTATTGTT GTATAGGCTA GGTGGAGGCT CAGTGATGAT
     1141 AAGTCTGCGA TGGTGGATGC ATGTGTCATG GTCATAGCTG TTTCCTGTGT GAAATTGTTA
     1201 TCCGCTCAGA GGGCACAATC CTATTCCGCG CTATCCGACA ATCTCCAAGA CATTAGGTGG
     1261 AGTTCAGTTC GGCGTATGGC ATATGTCGCT GGAAAGAACA TGTGAGCAAA AGGCCAGCAA
     1321 AAGGCCAGGA ACCGTAAAAA GGCCGCGTTG CTGGCGTTac agctgggcgc gccccatgtc
     1381 agccgttaag tgttcctgtg tcactcaaaa ttgctttgag aggctctaag ggcttctcag
     1441 tgcgttacat ccctggcttg ttgtccacaa ccgttaaacc ttaaaggctt taaaagcctt
     1501 atatattctt ttttttctta taaaacttaa aaccttagag gctatttaag ttgctgattt
     1561 atattaattt tattgttcaa acatgagagc ttagtacgtg aaacatgaga gcttagtacg
     1621 ttagccatga gagcttagta cgttagccat gagggtttag ttcgttaaac atgagagctt
     1681 agtacgttaa acatgagagc ttagtacgtg aaacatgaga gcttagtacg tactatcaac
     1741 aggttgaact gctgatcttc agatcggcgc gccggccggc cGAAGATCCT TTGATCTTTT
     1801 CTACGGGGTC TGACGCTCTA TTCAACAAAG CCGCCGTCCC GTCAAGTCAG CGTAAATGGG
     1861 TAGGGGGCTT CAAATCGTCC CCCCATACGA TATAAGTTGT TACTAGTGCT TGGATTCTCA
     1921 CCAATAAAAA ACGCCCGGCG GCAACCGAGC GTTCTGAACA AATCCAGATG GAGTTCTGAG
     1981 GTCATTACTG GATCTATCAA CAGGAGTCCA AGCGAGCTCG ATATCAAATT ACGCCCCGCC
     2041 CTGCCACTCA TCGCAGTACT GTTGTAATTC ATTAAGCATT CTGCCGACAT GGAAGCCATC
     2101 ACAAACGGCA TGATGAACCT GAATCGCCAG CGGCATCAGC ACCTTGTCGC CTTGCGTATA
     2161 ATATTTGCCC ATGGTGAAAA CGGGGGCGAA GAAGTTGTCC ATATTGGCCA CGTTTAAATC
     2221 AAAACTGGTG AAACTCACCC AGGGATTGGC TGAGACGAAA AACATATTCT CAATAAACCC
     2281 TTTAGGGAAA TAGGCCAGGT TTTCACCGTA ACACGCCACA TCTTGCGAAT ATATGTGTAG
     2341 AAACTGCCGG AAATCGTCGT GGTATTCACT CCAGAGCGAT GAAAACGTTT CAGTTTGCTC
     2401 ATGGAAAACG GTGTAACAAG GGTGAACACT ATCCCATATC ACCAGCTCAC CGTCTTTCAT
     2461 TGCCATACGA AATTCCGGAT GAGCATTCAT CAGGCGGGCA AGAATGTGAA TAAAGGCCGG
     2521 ATAAAACTTG TGCTTATTTT TCTTTACGGT CTTTAAAAAG GCCGTAATAT CCAGCTGAAC
     2581 GGTCTGGTTA TAGGTACATT GAGCAACTGA CTGAAATGCC TCAAAATGTT CTTTACGATG
     2641 CCATTGGGAT ATATCAACGG TGGTATATCC AGTGATTTTT TTCTCCATTT TAGCTTCCTT
     2701 AGCTCCTGAA AATCTCGATA ACTCAAAAAA TACGCCCGGT AGTGATCTTA TTTCATTATG
     2761 GTGAAAGTTG GAACCTCTTA CGTGCCGATC AACGTCTCAT TGATACCTGA AACAAAACCC
     2821 ATCGTACGGC CAAGGAAGTC TCCAATAACT GTGATCCACC ACAAGCGCCA GGGTTTTCCC
     2881 AGTCACGACG TTGTAAAACG ACGGCCAGTC ATGCATAATC CGCACGCATC TGGAATAAGG
     2941 AAGTGCCATT CCGCCTGACC TTAGCGTGCG AACAGCACGC TATTGTTGTA TCATTACTCG
     3001 CATCCATTCT CAGGCTGTCT CGTCTCGTCT CCGAGGTCTC AGGAGAATGA GTCAGGGTCA
     3061 CGCGTAGGAC GCGTCGAGTA GGGTTTCTTG TCGACTCCAT GTCAGTTCCG CAGCCACACG
     3121 CCGTGTGAAG CTGGGGAGGT TCATTTGATA TGCCTCCTAA ATTTTTATCT AAAGTGAATT
     3181 TAGGAGGCTT ACTTGTCTGC TTTCTTCATT AGAATCAATC CTTTTTTAAA AGTCAATCCC
     3241 GTTTGTTGAA CTACTCTTTA ATAAAATAAT TTTTCCGTTC CCAATTCCAC ATTGCAATAA
     3301 TAGAAAATCC ATCTTCATCG GCTTTTTCGT CATCATCTGT ATGAATCAAA TCGCCTTCTT
     3361 CTGTGTCATC AAGGTTTAAT TTTTTATGTA TTTCTTTTAA CAAACCACCA TAGGAGATTA
     3421 ACCTTTTACG GTGTAAACCT TCCTCCAAAT CAGACAAACG TTTCAAATTC TTTTCTTCAT
     3481 CATCGGTCAT AAAATCCGTA TCCTTTACAG GATATTTTGC AGTTTCGTCA ATTGCCGATT
     3541 GTATATCCGA TTTATATTTA TTTTTCGGTC GAATCATTTG AACTTTTACA TTTGGATCAT
     3601 AGTCTAATTT CATTGCCTTT TTCCAAAATT GAATCCATTG TTTTTGATTC ACGTAGTTTT
     3661 CTGTATTCTT AAAATAAGTT GGTTCCACAC ATACCAATAC ATGCATGTGC TGATTATAAG
     3721 AATTATCTTT ATTATTTATT GTCACTTCCG TTGCACGCAT AAAACCAACA AGATTTTTAT
     3781 TAATTTTTTT ATATTGCATC ATTCGGCGAA ATCCTTGAGC CATATCTGAC AAACTCTTAT
     3841 TTAATTCTTC GCCATCATAA ACATTTTTAA CTGTTAATGT GAGAAACAAC CAACGAACTG
     3901 TTGGCTTTTG TTTAATAACT TCAGCAACAA CCTTTTGTGA CTGAATGCCA TGTTTCATTG
     3961 CTCTCCTCCA GTTGCACATT GGACAAAGCC TGGATTTACA AAACCACACT CGATACAACT
     4021 TTCTTTCGCC TGTTTCACGA TTTTGTTTAT ACTCTAATAT TTCAGCACAA TCTTTTACTC
     4081 TTTCAGCCTT TTTAAATTCA AGAATATGCA GAAGTTCAAA GTAATCAACA TTAGCGATTT
     4141 TCTTTTCTCT CCATGGCCTC ACTTTTCCAC TTTTTGTCTT GTCCACTAAA ACCCTTGATT
     4201 TTTCATCTGA ATAAATGCTA CTATTAGGAC ACATAATATT AAAAGAAACC CCCATCTATT
     4261 TAGTTATTTG TTTGGTCACT TATAACTTTA ACAGATGGGG TTTTTCTGTG CAACCAATTT
     4321 TAAGGGTTTT CAATACTTTA AAACACATAC ATACCAACAC TTCAACGCAC CTTTCAGCAA
     4381 CTAAAATAAA AATGACGTTA TTTCTATATG TATCAAGAAT AGAAAGAACT CGTTTTTCGC
     4441 TACGCTCAAA ACGCAAAAAA AGCACTCATT CGAGTGCTTT TTCTTATCGC TCCAAATCAT
     4501 GCGATTTTTT CCTCTTTGCT TTTCTTTGCT CACGAAGTTC TCGATCACGC TGCAAAACAT
     4561 CTTGAAGCGA AAAAGTATTC TTCTTTTCTT CCGATCGCTC ATGCTGACGC ACGAAAAGCC
     4621 CTCTAGGCGC ATAGGAACAA CTCCTAAATG CATGTGAGGG GTTTTCTCGT CCATGTGAAC
     4681 AGTCGCATAC GCAATATTTT GTTTCCCATA CTGCATTAAT GAATCGGCCA ACGCGCGGGG
     4741 AGAGGCGGTT TGCGTATTGG GCGCTCTTGC GCTTCCTCGC TCACTGACTC GCTGCGCTCG
     4801 GTCGTTCGGC TGCGGCGAGC GGTATCAGCT CACTCAAAGG CGGTAATACG GTTATCCACA
     4861 GAATCAGGGG CGCTAGCAAG GAGGATCCTT TAACTCTGGC AACCCTCAAA ATTGAATGAG
     4921 ACATGCTACA CCTCCGGATA ATAAATATAT ATAAACGTAT ATAGATTTCA TAAAGTCTAA
     4981 CACACTAGAC TTATTTACTT CGTAATTAAG TCGTTAAACC GTGTGCTCTA CGACCAAAAC
     5041 TATAAAACCT TTAAGAACTT TCTTTTTTTA CAAGAAAAAA GAAATTAGAT AAATCTCTCA
     5101 TATCTTTTAT TCAATAATCG CATCCGATTG CAGTATAAAT TTAACGATCA CTCATCATGT
     5161 TCATATTTAT CAGAGGTCGT GCTATAATTA TACTAATTTT ATAAGGAGGA AAAAATATGG
     5221 GCATTTTTAG TATTTTTGTA ATCAGCACAG TTCATTATCA ACCAAACAAA AAATAAGTGG
     5281 TTATAATGAA TCGTTAATAA GCAAAATTCA TATAACCAAA TTAAAGAGGG TTATAAATGA
     5341 ACGAGAAAAA TATAAAACAC AGTCAAAACT TTATTACTTC AAAACATAAT ATAGATAAAA
     5401 TAATGACAAA TATAAGATTA AATGAACATG ATAATATCTT TGAAATCGGC TCAGGAAAAG
     5461 GCCATTTTAC CCTTGAATTA GTAAAGAGGT GTAATTTCGT AACTGCCATT GAAATAGACC
     5521 ATAAATTATG CAAAACTACA GAAAATAAAC TTGTTGATCA CGATAATTTC CAAGTTTTAA
     5581 ACAAGGATAT ATTGCAGTTT AAATTTCCTA AAAACCAATC CTATAAAATA TATGGTAATA
     5641 TACCTTATAA CATAAGTACG GATATAATAC GCAAAATTGT TTTTGATAGT ATAGCTAATG
     5701 AGATTTATTT AATCGTGGAA TACGGGTTTG CTAAAAGATT ATTAAATACA AAACGCTCAT
     5761 TGGCATTACT TTTAATGGCA GAAGTTGATA TTTCTATATT AAGTATGGTT CCAAGAGAAT
     5821 ATTTTCATCC TAAACCTAAA GTGAATAGCT CACTTATCAG ATTAAGTAGA AAAAAATCAA
     5881 GAATATCACA CAAAGATAAA CAAAAGTATA ATTATTTCGT TATGAAATGG GTTAACAAAG
     5941 AATACAAGAA AATATTTACA AAAAATCAAT TTAACAATTC CTTAAAACAT GCAGGAATTG
     6001 ACGATTTAAA CAATATTAGC TTTGAACAAT TCTTATCTCT TTTCAATAGC TATAAATTAT
     6061 TTAATAAGTA AGCTTGTTAA GGGATGCATA AACTGCATCC CTTAACTTGT TTTTCGTGTG
     6121 CCTATTTTTT GTGAATCGAT TATGTCTTTT GCGCAGTCGG CCGCTATACC CTCGTCTCAA
     6181 CCAAAGCAAT CAACCCATCA ACCACCTGGT CGTTGGGATT GTCCTGACCG AAGCGGGACA
     6241 GGTCCACGAG CAGGCAATGC TTGTTGGGCA TGGTGAGGTG GATGTCTTTC ACTTCCGGCA
     6301 CGCAGCCGAG GACTTTTTGC GCCATATCGT AAAGTGTGTG CTGAACGGAT TCGCTTTCGT
     6361 GTTCAGCGAA AGAGGCGAGA AGGAGATTCC ttaagaccca ctttcacatt taagttgttt
     6421 ttctaatccg catatgatca attcaaggcc gaataagaag gctggctctg caccttggtg
     6481 atcaaataat tcgatagctt gtcgtaataa tggcggcata ctatcagtag taggtgtttc
     6541 cctttcttct ttagcgactt gatgctcttg atcttccaat acgcaaccta aagtaaaatg
     6601 ccccacagcg ctgagtgcat ataatgcatt ctctagtgaa aaaccttgtt ggcataaaaa
     6661 ggctaattga ttttcgagag tttcatactg tttttctgta ggccgtgtac ctaaatgtac
     6721 ttttgctcca tcgcgatgac ttagtaaagc acatctaaaa cttttagcgt tattacgtaa
     6781 aaaatcttgc cagctttccc cttctaaagg gcaaaagtga gtatggtgcc tatctaacat
     6841 ctcaatggct aaggcgtcga gcaaagcccg cttatttttt acatgccaat acaatgtagg
     6901 ctgctctaca cctagcttct gggcgagttt acgggttgtt aaaccttcga ttccgacctc
     6961 attaagcagc tctaatgcgc tgttaatcac tttactttta tctaatctag acatcatGGA
     7021 GCCTACCTCC CTTTAGTCTT ATCGCTGGCA ACTGGATTTT TATAAGTAAG TAAGGAGAAA
     7081 GCAGTCACTT TCCCCTTACT TTAAATATGA TTCAACTtga aagatcatga tccctatcag
     7141 tgatagagaa gttgtcatcc ctatcagtga tagagataaa atccctatca gtgatagaga
     7201 ttcggaggtt ttttaacATG ggttctcacc accaccacca tcacACGTCA GCTGGAACGA
//
