# Supplementary material for: A genetic platform for a biocementation bacterium
Source: bioRxiv preprint, doi:10.64898/2025.12.05.692644, version 1 (2025-12-06)
Supplement: Plasmid Sequences [file 692644_file03.zip › Sporosarcina Plasmid Vectors/Promoter library variant plasmids/pGLU_511_93.gb]

LOCUS       pGLU_511_93             7166 bp ds-DNA     circular     02-DEC-2025
DEFINITION  .
FEATURES             Location/Qualifiers
     prokaryote t... 703..760
                     /label="TAmarelleT7"
                     /ApEinfo_revcolor="#f58a5e"
                     /ApEinfo_fwdcolor="#f58a5e"
     miscellaneous   774..1019
                     /label="oriT"
                     /ApEinfo_revcolor="#84b0dc"
                     /ApEinfo_fwdcolor="#84b0dc"
     miscellaneous   1043..1082
                     /label="UNSX"
                     /ApEinfo_revcolor="#9eafd2"
                     /ApEinfo_fwdcolor="#9eafd2"
     prokaryote p... 1083..1114
                     /label="L2U8H11"
                     /ApEinfo_revcolor="#75c6a9"
                     /ApEinfo_fwdcolor="#75c6a9"
     primer_bind     complement(1167..1187)
                     /label="M13-rev"
                     /ApEinfo_revcolor="#85dae9"
                     /ApEinfo_fwdcolor="#85dae9"
     primer_bind     complement(1171..1187)
                     /label="M13 rev"
                     /ApEinfo_revcolor="#c7b0e3"
                     /ApEinfo_fwdcolor="#c7b0e3"
     ori             1377..1765
                     /label="R6K ORI"
                     /ApEinfo_revcolor="#85dae9"
                     /ApEinfo_fwdcolor="#85dae9"
     terminator      1914..2008
                     /label="lambda t0 terminator"
                     /ApEinfo_revcolor="#faac61"
                     /ApEinfo_fwdcolor="#faac61"
     CDS             complement(2029..2688)
                     /label="cat"
                     /ApEinfo_revcolor="#ffef86"
                     /ApEinfo_fwdcolor="#ffef86"
     promoter        complement(2689..2791)
                     /label="Pcat"
                     /ApEinfo_revcolor="#9eafd2"
                     /ApEinfo_fwdcolor="#9eafd2"
     primer_bind     2892..2909
                     /label="M13-fwd"
                     /ApEinfo_revcolor="#85dae9"
                     /ApEinfo_fwdcolor="#85dae9"
     primer_bind     2893..2909
                     /label="M13 fwd"
                     /ApEinfo_revcolor="#d59687"
                     /ApEinfo_fwdcolor="#d59687"
     prokaryote t... 2962..2991
                     /label="L2U5H11"
                     /ApEinfo_revcolor="#f8d3a9"
                     /ApEinfo_fwdcolor="#f8d3a9"
     miscellaneous   2992..3031
                     /label="UNS1"
                     /ApEinfo_revcolor="#9eafd2"
                     /ApEinfo_fwdcolor="#9eafd2"
     spacer          2992..3031
                     /label="UNS_1"
                     /ApEinfo_revcolor="#c6c9d1"
                     /ApEinfo_fwdcolor="#c6c9d1"
     Primer site     3055..3084
                     /label="F-skpp-asm-15-mer-2x"
                     /ApEinfo_revcolor="#f58a5e"
                     /ApEinfo_fwdcolor="#f58a5e"
     misc_feature    3055..3084
                     /label="F primer binding"
                     /ApEinfo_revcolor="#d6b295"
                     /ApEinfo_fwdcolor="#d6b295"
     ORI barcode     3055..3134
                     /label="ORI_BC_30"
                     /ApEinfo_revcolor="#faac61"
                     /ApEinfo_fwdcolor="#faac61"
     Barcode         3085..3104
                     /label="BC.0030"
                     /ApEinfo_revcolor="#c6c9d1"
                     /ApEinfo_fwdcolor="#c6c9d1"
     Primer site     3105..3134
                     /label="R-skpp-asm-15-mer-2x"
                     /ApEinfo_revcolor="#f58a5e"
                     /ApEinfo_fwdcolor="#f58a5e"
     misc_feature    complement(3105..3134)
                     /label="R primer binding"
                     /ApEinfo_revcolor="#d6b295"
                     /ApEinfo_fwdcolor="#d6b295"
     ORI             3139..4870
                     /label="pTHT15 ORI"
                     /ApEinfo_revcolor="#f58a5e"
                     /ApEinfo_fwdcolor="#f58a5e"
     prokaryote p... 4884..5335
                     /label="PermC"
                     /ApEinfo_revcolor="#faac61"
                     /ApEinfo_fwdcolor="#faac61"
     RBS             5204..5214
                     /label="bsRBS"
                     /ApEinfo_revcolor="#b7e6d7"
                     /ApEinfo_fwdcolor="#b7e6d7"
     CDS             5337..6071
                     /label="ermC"
                     /ApEinfo_revcolor="#ffef86"
                     /ApEinfo_fwdcolor="#ffef86"
     prokaryote t... 6076..6161
                     /label="TermC"
                     /ApEinfo_revcolor="#f8d3a9"
                     /ApEinfo_fwdcolor="#f8d3a9"
     misc_feature    6170..6209
                     /label="UNS_8"
                     /ApEinfo_revcolor="#c6c9d1"
                     /ApEinfo_fwdcolor="#c6c9d1"
     prokaryote t... complement(6210..6390)
                     /label="TAmarelleT9"
                     /ApEinfo_revcolor="#f58a5e"
                     /ApEinfo_fwdcolor="#f58a5e"
     misc_feature    complement(6394..7017)
                     /label="tetR"
                     /ApEinfo_revcolor="#f58a5e"
                     /ApEinfo_fwdcolor="#f58a5e"
     prokaryote p... 7018..7123
                     /label="P5"
                     /ApEinfo_revcolor="#f58a5e"
                     /ApEinfo_fwdcolor="#f58a5e"
     NGS barcode     7151..7165
                     /label="Barcode 93"
                     /ApEinfo_revcolor="#faac61"
                     /ApEinfo_fwdcolor="#faac61"
     CDS             7166..698
                     /label="mScarlet-I"
                     /ApEinfo_revcolor="#ffef86"
                     /ApEinfo_fwdcolor="#ffef86"
ORIGIN
        1 TGGTGAGTAA GGGTGAAGCC GTGATTAAAG AGTTCATGCG CTTCAAAGTG CATATGGAGG
       61 GCTCAATGAA CGGCCATGAA TTTGAAATTG AAGGTGAAGG AGAAGGCCGT CCGTATGAGG
      121 GCACCCAGAC CGCCAAACTG AAAGTCACAA AGGGTGGCCC GCTGCCGTTT TCGTGGGATA
      181 TTTTATCCCC TCAATTCATG TACGGCAGCC GGGCGTTTAT TAAACACCCG GCGGATATCC
      241 CGGATTACTA TAAGCAATCT TTTCCAGAAG GCTTTAAATG GGAGCGCGTG ATGAATTTTG
      301 AAGACGGAGG TGCTGTTACC GTGACCCAGG ACACGAGCTT AGAAGACGGT ACCTTGATCT
      361 ATAAGGTAAA GCTGCGTGGT ACCAATTTCC CGCCGGATGG GCCAGTTATG CAGAAAAAGA
      421 CTATGGGCTG GGAAGCATCG ACGGAGCGTC TTTACCCCGA AGACGGCGTC CTGAAAGGCG
      481 ATATTAAAAT GGCCCTGCGA CTGAAAGACG GCGGTCGCTA CCTTGCAGAT TTCAAAACAA
      541 CGTATAAAGC GAAAAAACCT GTGCAGATGC CCGGGGCGTA CAACGTTGAT CGCAAACTAG
      601 ATATCACTTC ACACAACGAA GATTACACGG TAGTCGAACA GTATGAACGT AGCGAGGGGC
      661 GCCATAGCAC CGGAGGCATG GATGAACTCT ATAAATAAGC TTCGCTCGTG CTCGCCGCGA
      721 CCTTCCTCTT CATGCACCTC TTCGGCATCG GGCTGCACAA CGCTACAGAG GAGCTTTTCC
      781 GCTGCATAAC CCTGCTTCGG GGTCATTATA GCGATTTTTT CGGTATATCC ATCCTTTTTC
      841 GCACGATATA CAGGATTTTG CCAAAGGGTT CGTGTAGACT TTCCTTGGTG TATCCAACGG
      901 CGTCAGCCGG GCAGGATAGG TGAAGTAGGC CCACCCGCGA GCGGGTGTTC CTTCTTCACT
      961 GTCCCTTATT CGCACCTGGC GGTGCTCAAC GGGAATCCTG CTCTGCGAGG CTGGCCGTAC
     1021 GCTAGGTATA CTTGAGACCA CCCCAGGATA CATAGATTAC CACAACTCCG AGCCCTTCCA
     1081 CCTAGCGTGC TAACCACGCA CGCTATTGTT GTATAGGCTA GGTGGAGGCT CAGTGATGAT
     1141 AAGTCTGCGA TGGTGGATGC ATGTGTCATG GTCATAGCTG TTTCCTGTGT GAAATTGTTA
     1201 TCCGCTCAGA GGGCACAATC CTATTCCGCG CTATCCGACA ATCTCCAAGA CATTAGGTGG
     1261 AGTTCAGTTC GGCGTATGGC ATATGTCGCT GGAAAGAACA TGTGAGCAAA AGGCCAGCAA
     1321 AAGGCCAGGA ACCGTAAAAA GGCCGCGTTG CTGGCGTTac agctgggcgc gccccatgtc
     1381 agccgttaag tgttcctgtg tcactcaaaa ttgctttgag aggctctaag ggcttctcag
     1441 tgcgttacat ccctggcttg ttgtccacaa ccgttaaacc ttaaaggctt taaaagcctt
     1501 atatattctt ttttttctta taaaacttaa aaccttagag gctatttaag ttgctgattt
     1561 atattaattt tattgttcaa acatgagagc ttagtacgtg aaacatgaga gcttagtacg
     1621 ttagccatga gagcttagta cgttagccat gagggtttag ttcgttaaac atgagagctt
     1681 agtacgttaa acatgagagc ttagtacgtg aaacatgaga gcttagtacg tactatcaac
     1741 aggttgaact gctgatcttc agatcggcgc gccggccggc cGAAGATCCT TTGATCTTTT
     1801 CTACGGGGTC TGACGCTCTA TTCAACAAAG CCGCCGTCCC GTCAAGTCAG CGTAAATGGG
     1861 TAGGGGGCTT CAAATCGTCC CCCCATACGA TATAAGTTGT TACTAGTGCT TGGATTCTCA
     1921 CCAATAAAAA ACGCCCGGCG GCAACCGAGC GTTCTGAACA AATCCAGATG GAGTTCTGAG
     1981 GTCATTACTG GATCTATCAA CAGGAGTCCA AGCGAGCTCG ATATCAAATT ACGCCCCGCC
     2041 CTGCCACTCA TCGCAGTACT GTTGTAATTC ATTAAGCATT CTGCCGACAT GGAAGCCATC
     2101 ACAAACGGCA TGATGAACCT GAATCGCCAG CGGCATCAGC ACCTTGTCGC CTTGCGTATA
     2161 ATATTTGCCC ATGGTGAAAA CGGGGGCGAA GAAGTTGTCC ATATTGGCCA CGTTTAAATC
     2221 AAAACTGGTG AAACTCACCC AGGGATTGGC TGAGACGAAA AACATATTCT CAATAAACCC
     2281 TTTAGGGAAA TAGGCCAGGT TTTCACCGTA ACACGCCACA TCTTGCGAAT ATATGTGTAG
     2341 AAACTGCCGG AAATCGTCGT GGTATTCACT CCAGAGCGAT GAAAACGTTT CAGTTTGCTC
     2401 ATGGAAAACG GTGTAACAAG GGTGAACACT ATCCCATATC ACCAGCTCAC CGTCTTTCAT
     2461 TGCCATACGA AATTCCGGAT GAGCATTCAT CAGGCGGGCA AGAATGTGAA TAAAGGCCGG
     2521 ATAAAACTTG TGCTTATTTT TCTTTACGGT CTTTAAAAAG GCCGTAATAT CCAGCTGAAC
     2581 GGTCTGGTTA TAGGTACATT GAGCAACTGA CTGAAATGCC TCAAAATGTT CTTTACGATG
     2641 CCATTGGGAT ATATCAACGG TGGTATATCC AGTGATTTTT TTCTCCATTT TAGCTTCCTT
     2701 AGCTCCTGAA AATCTCGATA ACTCAAAAAA TACGCCCGGT AGTGATCTTA TTTCATTATG
     2761 GTGAAAGTTG GAACCTCTTA CGTGCCGATC AACGTCTCAT TGATACCTGA AACAAAACCC
     2821 ATCGTACGGC CAAGGAAGTC TCCAATAACT GTGATCCACC ACAAGCGCCA GGGTTTTCCC
     2881 AGTCACGACG TTGTAAAACG ACGGCCAGTC ATGCATAATC CGCACGCATC TGGAATAAGG
     2941 AAGTGCCATT CCGCCTGACC TTAGCGTGCG AACAGCACGC TATTGTTGTA TCATTACTCG
     3001 CATCCATTCT CAGGCTGTCT CGTCTCGTCT CCGAGGTCTC AGGAGAATGA GTCAGGGTCA
     3061 CGCGTAGGAC GCGTCGAGTA GGGTTTCTTG TCGACTCCAT GTCAGTTCCG CAGCCACACG
     3121 CCGTGTGAAG CTGGGGAGGT TCATTTGATA TGCCTCCTAA ATTTTTATCT AAAGTGAATT
     3181 TAGGAGGCTT ACTTGTCTGC TTTCTTCATT AGAATCAATC CTTTTTTAAA AGTCAATCCC
     3241 GTTTGTTGAA CTACTCTTTA ATAAAATAAT TTTTCCGTTC CCAATTCCAC ATTGCAATAA
     3301 TAGAAAATCC ATCTTCATCG GCTTTTTCGT CATCATCTGT ATGAATCAAA TCGCCTTCTT
     3361 CTGTGTCATC AAGGTTTAAT TTTTTATGTA TTTCTTTTAA CAAACCACCA TAGGAGATTA
     3421 ACCTTTTACG GTGTAAACCT TCCTCCAAAT CAGACAAACG TTTCAAATTC TTTTCTTCAT
     3481 CATCGGTCAT AAAATCCGTA TCCTTTACAG GATATTTTGC AGTTTCGTCA ATTGCCGATT
     3541 GTATATCCGA TTTATATTTA TTTTTCGGTC GAATCATTTG AACTTTTACA TTTGGATCAT
     3601 AGTCTAATTT CATTGCCTTT TTCCAAAATT GAATCCATTG TTTTTGATTC ACGTAGTTTT
     3661 CTGTATTCTT AAAATAAGTT GGTTCCACAC ATACCAATAC ATGCATGTGC TGATTATAAG
     3721 AATTATCTTT ATTATTTATT GTCACTTCCG TTGCACGCAT AAAACCAACA AGATTTTTAT
     3781 TAATTTTTTT ATATTGCATC ATTCGGCGAA ATCCTTGAGC CATATCTGAC AAACTCTTAT
     3841 TTAATTCTTC GCCATCATAA ACATTTTTAA CTGTTAATGT GAGAAACAAC CAACGAACTG
     3901 TTGGCTTTTG TTTAATAACT TCAGCAACAA CCTTTTGTGA CTGAATGCCA TGTTTCATTG
     3961 CTCTCCTCCA GTTGCACATT GGACAAAGCC TGGATTTACA AAACCACACT CGATACAACT
     4021 TTCTTTCGCC TGTTTCACGA TTTTGTTTAT ACTCTAATAT TTCAGCACAA TCTTTTACTC
     4081 TTTCAGCCTT TTTAAATTCA AGAATATGCA GAAGTTCAAA GTAATCAACA TTAGCGATTT
     4141 TCTTTTCTCT CCATGGCCTC ACTTTTCCAC TTTTTGTCTT GTCCACTAAA ACCCTTGATT
     4201 TTTCATCTGA ATAAATGCTA CTATTAGGAC ACATAATATT AAAAGAAACC CCCATCTATT
     4261 TAGTTATTTG TTTGGTCACT TATAACTTTA ACAGATGGGG TTTTTCTGTG CAACCAATTT
     4321 TAAGGGTTTT CAATACTTTA AAACACATAC ATACCAACAC TTCAACGCAC CTTTCAGCAA
     4381 CTAAAATAAA AATGACGTTA TTTCTATATG TATCAAGAAT AGAAAGAACT CGTTTTTCGC
     4441 TACGCTCAAA ACGCAAAAAA AGCACTCATT CGAGTGCTTT TTCTTATCGC TCCAAATCAT
     4501 GCGATTTTTT CCTCTTTGCT TTTCTTTGCT CACGAAGTTC TCGATCACGC TGCAAAACAT
     4561 CTTGAAGCGA AAAAGTATTC TTCTTTTCTT CCGATCGCTC ATGCTGACGC ACGAAAAGCC
     4621 CTCTAGGCGC ATAGGAACAA CTCCTAAATG CATGTGAGGG GTTTTCTCGT CCATGTGAAC
     4681 AGTCGCATAC GCAATATTTT GTTTCCCATA CTGCATTAAT GAATCGGCCA ACGCGCGGGG
     4741 AGAGGCGGTT TGCGTATTGG GCGCTCTTGC GCTTCCTCGC TCACTGACTC GCTGCGCTCG
     4801 GTCGTTCGGC TGCGGCGAGC GGTATCAGCT CACTCAAAGG CGGTAATACG GTTATCCACA
     4861 GAATCAGGGG CGCTAGCAAG GAGGATCCTT TAACTCTGGC AACCCTCAAA ATTGAATGAG
     4921 ACATGCTACA CCTCCGGATA ATAAATATAT ATAAACGTAT ATAGATTTCA TAAAGTCTAA
     4981 CACACTAGAC TTATTTACTT CGTAATTAAG TCGTTAAACC GTGTGCTCTA CGACCAAAAC
     5041 TATAAAACCT TTAAGAACTT TCTTTTTTTA CAAGAAAAAA GAAATTAGAT AAATCTCTCA
     5101 TATCTTTTAT TCAATAATCG CATCCGATTG CAGTATAAAT TTAACGATCA CTCATCATGT
     5161 TCATATTTAT CAGAGGTCGT GCTATAATTA TACTAATTTT ATAAGGAGGA AAAAATATGG
     5221 GCATTTTTAG TATTTTTGTA ATCAGCACAG TTCATTATCA ACCAAACAAA AAATAAGTGG
     5281 TTATAATGAA TCGTTAATAA GCAAAATTCA TATAACCAAA TTAAAGAGGG TTATAAATGA
     5341 ACGAGAAAAA TATAAAACAC AGTCAAAACT TTATTACTTC AAAACATAAT ATAGATAAAA
     5401 TAATGACAAA TATAAGATTA AATGAACATG ATAATATCTT TGAAATCGGC TCAGGAAAAG
     5461 GCCATTTTAC CCTTGAATTA GTAAAGAGGT GTAATTTCGT AACTGCCATT GAAATAGACC
     5521 ATAAATTATG CAAAACTACA GAAAATAAAC TTGTTGATCA CGATAATTTC CAAGTTTTAA
     5581 ACAAGGATAT ATTGCAGTTT AAATTTCCTA AAAACCAATC CTATAAAATA TATGGTAATA
     5641 TACCTTATAA CATAAGTACG GATATAATAC GCAAAATTGT TTTTGATAGT ATAGCTAATG
     5701 AGATTTATTT AATCGTGGAA TACGGGTTTG CTAAAAGATT ATTAAATACA AAACGCTCAT
     5761 TGGCATTACT TTTAATGGCA GAAGTTGATA TTTCTATATT AAGTATGGTT CCAAGAGAAT
     5821 ATTTTCATCC TAAACCTAAA GTGAATAGCT CACTTATCAG ATTAAGTAGA AAAAAATCAA
     5881 GAATATCACA CAAAGATAAA CAAAAGTATA ATTATTTCGT TATGAAATGG GTTAACAAAG
     5941 AATACAAGAA AATATTTACA AAAAATCAAT TTAACAATTC CTTAAAACAT GCAGGAATTG
     6001 ACGATTTAAA CAATATTAGC TTTGAACAAT TCTTATCTCT TTTCAATAGC TATAAATTAT
     6061 TTAATAAGTA AGCTTGTTAA GGGATGCATA AACTGCATCC CTTAACTTGT TTTTCGTGTG
     6121 CCTATTTTTT GTGAATCGAT TATGTCTTTT GCGCAGTCGG CCGCTATACC CTCGTCTCAA
     6181 CCAAAGCAAT CAACCCATCA ACCACCTGGT CGTTGGGATT GTCCTGACCG AAGCGGGACA
     6241 GGTCCACGAG CAGGCAATGC TTGTTGGGCA TGGTGAGGTG GATGTCTTTC ACTTCCGGCA
     6301 CGCAGCCGAG GACTTTTTGC GCCATATCGT AAAGTGTGTG CTGAACGGAT TCGCTTTCGT
     6361 GTTCAGCGAA AGAGGCGAGA AGGAGATTCC ttaagaccca ctttcacatt taagttgttt
     6421 ttctaatccg catatgatca attcaaggcc gaataagaag gctggctctg caccttggtg
     6481 atcaaataat tcgatagctt gtcgtaataa tggcggcata ctatcagtag taggtgtttc
     6541 cctttcttct ttagcgactt gatgctcttg atcttccaat acgcaaccta aagtaaaatg
     6601 ccccacagcg ctgagtgcat ataatgcatt ctctagtgaa aaaccttgtt ggcataaaaa
     6661 ggctaattga ttttcgagag tttcatactg tttttctgta ggccgtgtac ctaaatgtac
     6721 ttttgctcca tcgcgatgac ttagtaaagc acatctaaaa cttttagcgt tattacgtaa
     6781 aaaatcttgc cagctttccc cttctaaagg gcaaaagtga gtatggtgcc tatctaacat
     6841 ctcaatggct aaggcgtcga gcaaagcccg cttatttttt acatgccaat acaatgtagg
     6901 ctgctctaca cctagcttct gggcgagttt acgggttgtt aaaccttcga ttccgacctc
     6961 attaagcagc tctaatgcgc tgttaatcac tttactttta tctaatctag acatcatTGT
     7021 GAAATACAAT CTAAGTGAAG TTGCATAAAA ACCCAGCTGG TATTAAATGT GCAAATGACT
     7081 TGATCCTTAA AATATAAGAA ATGTGTGAAA GGAGGACAAA AACATGggtt ctcaccacca
     7141 ccaccatcac ACTGCTACAG GAGCTA
//
