# Supplementary material for: A genetic platform for a biocementation bacterium
Source: bioRxiv preprint, doi:10.64898/2025.12.05.692644, version 1 (2025-12-06)
Supplement: Plasmid Sequences [file 692644_file03.zip › Sporosarcina Plasmid Vectors/Promoter library variant plasmids/pGLU_511_54.gb]

LOCUS       pGLU_511_54             7260 bp ds-DNA     circular     02-DEC-2025
DEFINITION  .
FEATURES             Location/Qualifiers
     prokaryote t... 703..760
                     /label="TAmarelleT7"
                     /ApEinfo_revcolor="#f58a5e"
                     /ApEinfo_fwdcolor="#f58a5e"
     miscellaneous   774..1019
                     /label="oriT"
                     /ApEinfo_revcolor="#84b0dc"
                     /ApEinfo_fwdcolor="#84b0dc"
     miscellaneous   1043..1082
                     /label="UNSX"
                     /ApEinfo_revcolor="#9eafd2"
                     /ApEinfo_fwdcolor="#9eafd2"
     prokaryote p... 1083..1114
                     /label="L2U8H11"
                     /ApEinfo_revcolor="#75c6a9"
                     /ApEinfo_fwdcolor="#75c6a9"
     primer_bind     complement(1167..1187)
                     /label="M13-rev"
                     /ApEinfo_revcolor="#85dae9"
                     /ApEinfo_fwdcolor="#85dae9"
     primer_bind     complement(1171..1187)
                     /label="M13 rev"
                     /ApEinfo_revcolor="#c7b0e3"
                     /ApEinfo_fwdcolor="#c7b0e3"
     ori             1377..1765
                     /label="R6K ORI"
                     /ApEinfo_revcolor="#85dae9"
                     /ApEinfo_fwdcolor="#85dae9"
     terminator      1914..2008
                     /label="lambda t0 terminator"
                     /ApEinfo_revcolor="#faac61"
                     /ApEinfo_fwdcolor="#faac61"
     CDS             complement(2029..2688)
                     /label="cat"
                     /ApEinfo_revcolor="#ffef86"
                     /ApEinfo_fwdcolor="#ffef86"
     promoter        complement(2689..2791)
                     /label="Pcat"
                     /ApEinfo_revcolor="#9eafd2"
                     /ApEinfo_fwdcolor="#9eafd2"
     primer_bind     2892..2909
                     /label="M13-fwd"
                     /ApEinfo_revcolor="#85dae9"
                     /ApEinfo_fwdcolor="#85dae9"
     primer_bind     2893..2909
                     /label="M13 fwd"
                     /ApEinfo_revcolor="#d59687"
                     /ApEinfo_fwdcolor="#d59687"
     prokaryote t... 2962..2991
                     /label="L2U5H11"
                     /ApEinfo_revcolor="#f8d3a9"
                     /ApEinfo_fwdcolor="#f8d3a9"
     miscellaneous   2992..3031
                     /label="UNS1"
                     /ApEinfo_revcolor="#9eafd2"
                     /ApEinfo_fwdcolor="#9eafd2"
     spacer          2992..3031
                     /label="UNS_1"
                     /ApEinfo_revcolor="#c6c9d1"
                     /ApEinfo_fwdcolor="#c6c9d1"
     Primer site     3055..3084
                     /label="F-skpp-asm-15-mer-2x"
                     /ApEinfo_revcolor="#f58a5e"
                     /ApEinfo_fwdcolor="#f58a5e"
     misc_feature    3055..3084
                     /label="F primer binding"
                     /ApEinfo_revcolor="#d6b295"
                     /ApEinfo_fwdcolor="#d6b295"
     ORI barcode     3055..3134
                     /label="ORI_BC_30"
                     /ApEinfo_revcolor="#faac61"
                     /ApEinfo_fwdcolor="#faac61"
     Barcode         3085..3104
                     /label="BC.0030"
                     /ApEinfo_revcolor="#c6c9d1"
                     /ApEinfo_fwdcolor="#c6c9d1"
     Primer site     3105..3134
                     /label="R-skpp-asm-15-mer-2x"
                     /ApEinfo_revcolor="#f58a5e"
                     /ApEinfo_fwdcolor="#f58a5e"
     misc_feature    complement(3105..3134)
                     /label="R primer binding"
                     /ApEinfo_revcolor="#d6b295"
                     /ApEinfo_fwdcolor="#d6b295"
     ORI             3139..4870
                     /label="pTHT15 ORI"
                     /ApEinfo_revcolor="#f58a5e"
                     /ApEinfo_fwdcolor="#f58a5e"
     prokaryote p... 4884..5335
                     /label="PermC"
                     /ApEinfo_revcolor="#faac61"
                     /ApEinfo_fwdcolor="#faac61"
     RBS             5204..5214
                     /label="bsRBS"
                     /ApEinfo_revcolor="#b7e6d7"
                     /ApEinfo_fwdcolor="#b7e6d7"
     CDS             5337..6071
                     /label="ermC"
                     /ApEinfo_revcolor="#ffef86"
                     /ApEinfo_fwdcolor="#ffef86"
     prokaryote t... 6076..6161
                     /label="TermC"
                     /ApEinfo_revcolor="#f8d3a9"
                     /ApEinfo_fwdcolor="#f8d3a9"
     misc_feature    6170..6209
                     /label="UNS_8"
                     /ApEinfo_revcolor="#c6c9d1"
                     /ApEinfo_fwdcolor="#c6c9d1"
     prokaryote t... complement(6210..6390)
                     /label="TAmarelleT9"
                     /ApEinfo_revcolor="#f58a5e"
                     /ApEinfo_fwdcolor="#f58a5e"
     misc_feature    complement(6394..7017)
                     /label="tetR"
                     /ApEinfo_revcolor="#f58a5e"
                     /ApEinfo_fwdcolor="#f58a5e"
     prokaryote p... 7018..7117
                     /label="P19"
                     /ApEinfo_revcolor="#f58a5e"
                     /ApEinfo_fwdcolor="#f58a5e"
     prokaryote p... 7118..7217
                     /label="P3_cp"
                     /ApEinfo_revcolor="#f58a5e"
                     /ApEinfo_fwdcolor="#f58a5e"
     misc_feature    7158..7176
                     /label="Tet Operator"
                     /ApEinfo_revcolor="#84b0dc"
                     /ApEinfo_fwdcolor="#84b0dc"
     misc_feature    7182..7200
                     /label="Tet Operator"
                     /ApEinfo_revcolor="#84b0dc"
                     /ApEinfo_fwdcolor="#84b0dc"
     NGS barcode     7245..7259
                     /label="Barcode 54"
                     /ApEinfo_revcolor="#faac61"
                     /ApEinfo_fwdcolor="#faac61"
     CDS             7260..698
                     /label="mScarlet-I"
                     /ApEinfo_revcolor="#ffef86"
                     /ApEinfo_fwdcolor="#ffef86"
ORIGIN
        1 TGGTGAGTAA GGGTGAAGCC GTGATTAAAG AGTTCATGCG CTTCAAAGTG CATATGGAGG
       61 GCTCAATGAA CGGCCATGAA TTTGAAATTG AAGGTGAAGG AGAAGGCCGT CCGTATGAGG
      121 GCACCCAGAC CGCCAAACTG AAAGTCACAA AGGGTGGCCC GCTGCCGTTT TCGTGGGATA
      181 TTTTATCCCC TCAATTCATG TACGGCAGCC GGGCGTTTAT TAAACACCCG GCGGATATCC
      241 CGGATTACTA TAAGCAATCT TTTCCAGAAG GCTTTAAATG GGAGCGCGTG ATGAATTTTG
      301 AAGACGGAGG TGCTGTTACC GTGACCCAGG ACACGAGCTT AGAAGACGGT ACCTTGATCT
      361 ATAAGGTAAA GCTGCGTGGT ACCAATTTCC CGCCGGATGG GCCAGTTATG CAGAAAAAGA
      421 CTATGGGCTG GGAAGCATCG ACGGAGCGTC TTTACCCCGA AGACGGCGTC CTGAAAGGCG
      481 ATATTAAAAT GGCCCTGCGA CTGAAAGACG GCGGTCGCTA CCTTGCAGAT TTCAAAACAA
      541 CGTATAAAGC GAAAAAACCT GTGCAGATGC CCGGGGCGTA CAACGTTGAT CGCAAACTAG
      601 ATATCACTTC ACACAACGAA GATTACACGG TAGTCGAACA GTATGAACGT AGCGAGGGGC
      661 GCCATAGCAC CGGAGGCATG GATGAACTCT ATAAATAAGC TTCGCTCGTG CTCGCCGCGA
      721 CCTTCCTCTT CATGCACCTC TTCGGCATCG GGCTGCACAA CGCTACAGAG GAGCTTTTCC
      781 GCTGCATAAC CCTGCTTCGG GGTCATTATA GCGATTTTTT CGGTATATCC ATCCTTTTTC
      841 GCACGATATA CAGGATTTTG CCAAAGGGTT CGTGTAGACT TTCCTTGGTG TATCCAACGG
      901 CGTCAGCCGG GCAGGATAGG TGAAGTAGGC CCACCCGCGA GCGGGTGTTC CTTCTTCACT
      961 GTCCCTTATT CGCACCTGGC GGTGCTCAAC GGGAATCCTG CTCTGCGAGG CTGGCCGTAC
     1021 GCTAGGTATA CTTGAGACCA CCCCAGGATA CATAGATTAC CACAACTCCG AGCCCTTCCA
     1081 CCTAGCGTGC TAACCACGCA CGCTATTGTT GTATAGGCTA GGTGGAGGCT CAGTGATGAT
     1141 AAGTCTGCGA TGGTGGATGC ATGTGTCATG GTCATAGCTG TTTCCTGTGT GAAATTGTTA
     1201 TCCGCTCAGA GGGCACAATC CTATTCCGCG CTATCCGACA ATCTCCAAGA CATTAGGTGG
     1261 AGTTCAGTTC GGCGTATGGC ATATGTCGCT GGAAAGAACA TGTGAGCAAA AGGCCAGCAA
     1321 AAGGCCAGGA ACCGTAAAAA GGCCGCGTTG CTGGCGTTac agctgggcgc gccccatgtc
     1381 agccgttaag tgttcctgtg tcactcaaaa ttgctttgag aggctctaag ggcttctcag
     1441 tgcgttacat ccctggcttg ttgtccacaa ccgttaaacc ttaaaggctt taaaagcctt
     1501 atatattctt ttttttctta taaaacttaa aaccttagag gctatttaag ttgctgattt
     1561 atattaattt tattgttcaa acatgagagc ttagtacgtg aaacatgaga gcttagtacg
     1621 ttagccatga gagcttagta cgttagccat gagggtttag ttcgttaaac atgagagctt
     1681 agtacgttaa acatgagagc ttagtacgtg aaacatgaga gcttagtacg tactatcaac
     1741 aggttgaact gctgatcttc agatcggcgc gccggccggc cGAAGATCCT TTGATCTTTT
     1801 CTACGGGGTC TGACGCTCTA TTCAACAAAG CCGCCGTCCC GTCAAGTCAG CGTAAATGGG
     1861 TAGGGGGCTT CAAATCGTCC CCCCATACGA TATAAGTTGT TACTAGTGCT TGGATTCTCA
     1921 CCAATAAAAA ACGCCCGGCG GCAACCGAGC GTTCTGAACA AATCCAGATG GAGTTCTGAG
     1981 GTCATTACTG GATCTATCAA CAGGAGTCCA AGCGAGCTCG ATATCAAATT ACGCCCCGCC
     2041 CTGCCACTCA TCGCAGTACT GTTGTAATTC ATTAAGCATT CTGCCGACAT GGAAGCCATC
     2101 ACAAACGGCA TGATGAACCT GAATCGCCAG CGGCATCAGC ACCTTGTCGC CTTGCGTATA
     2161 ATATTTGCCC ATGGTGAAAA CGGGGGCGAA GAAGTTGTCC ATATTGGCCA CGTTTAAATC
     2221 AAAACTGGTG AAACTCACCC AGGGATTGGC TGAGACGAAA AACATATTCT CAATAAACCC
     2281 TTTAGGGAAA TAGGCCAGGT TTTCACCGTA ACACGCCACA TCTTGCGAAT ATATGTGTAG
     2341 AAACTGCCGG AAATCGTCGT GGTATTCACT CCAGAGCGAT GAAAACGTTT CAGTTTGCTC
     2401 ATGGAAAACG GTGTAACAAG GGTGAACACT ATCCCATATC ACCAGCTCAC CGTCTTTCAT
     2461 TGCCATACGA AATTCCGGAT GAGCATTCAT CAGGCGGGCA AGAATGTGAA TAAAGGCCGG
     2521 ATAAAACTTG TGCTTATTTT TCTTTACGGT CTTTAAAAAG GCCGTAATAT CCAGCTGAAC
     2581 GGTCTGGTTA TAGGTACATT GAGCAACTGA CTGAAATGCC TCAAAATGTT CTTTACGATG
     2641 CCATTGGGAT ATATCAACGG TGGTATATCC AGTGATTTTT TTCTCCATTT TAGCTTCCTT
     2701 AGCTCCTGAA AATCTCGATA ACTCAAAAAA TACGCCCGGT AGTGATCTTA TTTCATTATG
     2761 GTGAAAGTTG GAACCTCTTA CGTGCCGATC AACGTCTCAT TGATACCTGA AACAAAACCC
     2821 ATCGTACGGC CAAGGAAGTC TCCAATAACT GTGATCCACC ACAAGCGCCA GGGTTTTCCC
     2881 AGTCACGACG TTGTAAAACG ACGGCCAGTC ATGCATAATC CGCACGCATC TGGAATAAGG
     2941 AAGTGCCATT CCGCCTGACC TTAGCGTGCG AACAGCACGC TATTGTTGTA TCATTACTCG
     3001 CATCCATTCT CAGGCTGTCT CGTCTCGTCT CCGAGGTCTC AGGAGAATGA GTCAGGGTCA
     3061 CGCGTAGGAC GCGTCGAGTA GGGTTTCTTG TCGACTCCAT GTCAGTTCCG CAGCCACACG
     3121 CCGTGTGAAG CTGGGGAGGT TCATTTGATA TGCCTCCTAA ATTTTTATCT AAAGTGAATT
     3181 TAGGAGGCTT ACTTGTCTGC TTTCTTCATT AGAATCAATC CTTTTTTAAA AGTCAATCCC
     3241 GTTTGTTGAA CTACTCTTTA ATAAAATAAT TTTTCCGTTC CCAATTCCAC ATTGCAATAA
     3301 TAGAAAATCC ATCTTCATCG GCTTTTTCGT CATCATCTGT ATGAATCAAA TCGCCTTCTT
     3361 CTGTGTCATC AAGGTTTAAT TTTTTATGTA TTTCTTTTAA CAAACCACCA TAGGAGATTA
     3421 ACCTTTTACG GTGTAAACCT TCCTCCAAAT CAGACAAACG TTTCAAATTC TTTTCTTCAT
     3481 CATCGGTCAT AAAATCCGTA TCCTTTACAG GATATTTTGC AGTTTCGTCA ATTGCCGATT
     3541 GTATATCCGA TTTATATTTA TTTTTCGGTC GAATCATTTG AACTTTTACA TTTGGATCAT
     3601 AGTCTAATTT CATTGCCTTT TTCCAAAATT GAATCCATTG TTTTTGATTC ACGTAGTTTT
     3661 CTGTATTCTT AAAATAAGTT GGTTCCACAC ATACCAATAC ATGCATGTGC TGATTATAAG
     3721 AATTATCTTT ATTATTTATT GTCACTTCCG TTGCACGCAT AAAACCAACA AGATTTTTAT
     3781 TAATTTTTTT ATATTGCATC ATTCGGCGAA ATCCTTGAGC CATATCTGAC AAACTCTTAT
     3841 TTAATTCTTC GCCATCATAA ACATTTTTAA CTGTTAATGT GAGAAACAAC CAACGAACTG
     3901 TTGGCTTTTG TTTAATAACT TCAGCAACAA CCTTTTGTGA CTGAATGCCA TGTTTCATTG
     3961 CTCTCCTCCA GTTGCACATT GGACAAAGCC TGGATTTACA AAACCACACT CGATACAACT
     4021 TTCTTTCGCC TGTTTCACGA TTTTGTTTAT ACTCTAATAT TTCAGCACAA TCTTTTACTC
     4081 TTTCAGCCTT TTTAAATTCA AGAATATGCA GAAGTTCAAA GTAATCAACA TTAGCGATTT
     4141 TCTTTTCTCT CCATGGCCTC ACTTTTCCAC TTTTTGTCTT GTCCACTAAA ACCCTTGATT
     4201 TTTCATCTGA ATAAATGCTA CTATTAGGAC ACATAATATT AAAAGAAACC CCCATCTATT
     4261 TAGTTATTTG TTTGGTCACT TATAACTTTA ACAGATGGGG TTTTTCTGTG CAACCAATTT
     4321 TAAGGGTTTT CAATACTTTA AAACACATAC ATACCAACAC TTCAACGCAC CTTTCAGCAA
     4381 CTAAAATAAA AATGACGTTA TTTCTATATG TATCAAGAAT AGAAAGAACT CGTTTTTCGC
     4441 TACGCTCAAA ACGCAAAAAA AGCACTCATT CGAGTGCTTT TTCTTATCGC TCCAAATCAT
     4501 GCGATTTTTT CCTCTTTGCT TTTCTTTGCT CACGAAGTTC TCGATCACGC TGCAAAACAT
     4561 CTTGAAGCGA AAAAGTATTC TTCTTTTCTT CCGATCGCTC ATGCTGACGC ACGAAAAGCC
     4621 CTCTAGGCGC ATAGGAACAA CTCCTAAATG CATGTGAGGG GTTTTCTCGT CCATGTGAAC
     4681 AGTCGCATAC GCAATATTTT GTTTCCCATA CTGCATTAAT GAATCGGCCA ACGCGCGGGG
     4741 AGAGGCGGTT TGCGTATTGG GCGCTCTTGC GCTTCCTCGC TCACTGACTC GCTGCGCTCG
     4801 GTCGTTCGGC TGCGGCGAGC GGTATCAGCT CACTCAAAGG CGGTAATACG GTTATCCACA
     4861 GAATCAGGGG CGCTAGCAAG GAGGATCCTT TAACTCTGGC AACCCTCAAA ATTGAATGAG
     4921 ACATGCTACA CCTCCGGATA ATAAATATAT ATAAACGTAT ATAGATTTCA TAAAGTCTAA
     4981 CACACTAGAC TTATTTACTT CGTAATTAAG TCGTTAAACC GTGTGCTCTA CGACCAAAAC
     5041 TATAAAACCT TTAAGAACTT TCTTTTTTTA CAAGAAAAAA GAAATTAGAT AAATCTCTCA
     5101 TATCTTTTAT TCAATAATCG CATCCGATTG CAGTATAAAT TTAACGATCA CTCATCATGT
     5161 TCATATTTAT CAGAGGTCGT GCTATAATTA TACTAATTTT ATAAGGAGGA AAAAATATGG
     5221 GCATTTTTAG TATTTTTGTA ATCAGCACAG TTCATTATCA ACCAAACAAA AAATAAGTGG
     5281 TTATAATGAA TCGTTAATAA GCAAAATTCA TATAACCAAA TTAAAGAGGG TTATAAATGA
     5341 ACGAGAAAAA TATAAAACAC AGTCAAAACT TTATTACTTC AAAACATAAT ATAGATAAAA
     5401 TAATGACAAA TATAAGATTA AATGAACATG ATAATATCTT TGAAATCGGC TCAGGAAAAG
     5461 GCCATTTTAC CCTTGAATTA GTAAAGAGGT GTAATTTCGT AACTGCCATT GAAATAGACC
     5521 ATAAATTATG CAAAACTACA GAAAATAAAC TTGTTGATCA CGATAATTTC CAAGTTTTAA
     5581 ACAAGGATAT ATTGCAGTTT AAATTTCCTA AAAACCAATC CTATAAAATA TATGGTAATA
     5641 TACCTTATAA CATAAGTACG GATATAATAC GCAAAATTGT TTTTGATAGT ATAGCTAATG
     5701 AGATTTATTT AATCGTGGAA TACGGGTTTG CTAAAAGATT ATTAAATACA AAACGCTCAT
     5761 TGGCATTACT TTTAATGGCA GAAGTTGATA TTTCTATATT AAGTATGGTT CCAAGAGAAT
     5821 ATTTTCATCC TAAACCTAAA GTGAATAGCT CACTTATCAG ATTAAGTAGA AAAAAATCAA
     5881 GAATATCACA CAAAGATAAA CAAAAGTATA ATTATTTCGT TATGAAATGG GTTAACAAAG
     5941 AATACAAGAA AATATTTACA AAAAATCAAT TTAACAATTC CTTAAAACAT GCAGGAATTG
     6001 ACGATTTAAA CAATATTAGC TTTGAACAAT TCTTATCTCT TTTCAATAGC TATAAATTAT
     6061 TTAATAAGTA AGCTTGTTAA GGGATGCATA AACTGCATCC CTTAACTTGT TTTTCGTGTG
     6121 CCTATTTTTT GTGAATCGAT TATGTCTTTT GCGCAGTCGG CCGCTATACC CTCGTCTCAA
     6181 CCAAAGCAAT CAACCCATCA ACCACCTGGT CGTTGGGATT GTCCTGACCG AAGCGGGACA
     6241 GGTCCACGAG CAGGCAATGC TTGTTGGGCA TGGTGAGGTG GATGTCTTTC ACTTCCGGCA
     6301 CGCAGCCGAG GACTTTTTGC GCCATATCGT AAAGTGTGTG CTGAACGGAT TCGCTTTCGT
     6361 GTTCAGCGAA AGAGGCGAGA AGGAGATTCC ttaagaccca ctttcacatt taagttgttt
     6421 ttctaatccg catatgatca attcaaggcc gaataagaag gctggctctg caccttggtg
     6481 atcaaataat tcgatagctt gtcgtaataa tggcggcata ctatcagtag taggtgtttc
     6541 cctttcttct ttagcgactt gatgctcttg atcttccaat acgcaaccta aagtaaaatg
     6601 ccccacagcg ctgagtgcat ataatgcatt ctctagtgaa aaaccttgtt ggcataaaaa
     6661 ggctaattga ttttcgagag tttcatactg tttttctgta ggccgtgtac ctaaatgtac
     6721 ttttgctcca tcgcgatgac ttagtaaagc acatctaaaa cttttagcgt tattacgtaa
     6781 aaaatcttgc cagctttccc cttctaaagg gcaaaagtga gtatggtgcc tatctaacat
     6841 ctcaatggct aaggcgtcga gcaaagcccg cttatttttt acatgccaat acaatgtagg
     6901 ctgctctaca cctagcttct gggcgagttt acgggttgtt aaaccttcga ttccgacctc
     6961 attaagcagc tctaatgcgc tgttaatcac tttactttta tctaatctag acatcatATA
     7021 TAGCACTCCT TTAAACTAAT TAATATTACT TTAGCACGTT CTGAAACATT TTGGGTTATT
     7081 TACCGTATAC TTGATTGTAA AACAAAAGGG AGGAAATtga aagatcatga cgttatgcta
     7141 tactgaaaca gttgtcatcc ctatcagtga tagagataaa atccctatca gtgatagaga
     7201 ttcggaggtt ttttaacATG ggttctcacc accaccacca tcacACGGGC ACAACAGCAA
//
