# Supplementary material for: A genetic platform for a biocementation bacterium
Source: bioRxiv preprint, doi:10.64898/2025.12.05.692644, version 1 (2025-12-06)
Supplement: Plasmid Sequences [file 692644_file03.zip › Sporosarcina Plasmid Vectors/Promoter library variant plasmids/pGLU_511_77.gb]

LOCUS       pGLU_511_77             7260 bp ds-DNA     circular     02-DEC-2025
DEFINITION  .
FEATURES             Location/Qualifiers
     prokaryote t... 703..760
                     /label="TAmarelleT7"
                     /ApEinfo_revcolor="#f58a5e"
                     /ApEinfo_fwdcolor="#f58a5e"
     miscellaneous   774..1019
                     /label="oriT"
                     /ApEinfo_revcolor="#84b0dc"
                     /ApEinfo_fwdcolor="#84b0dc"
     miscellaneous   1043..1082
                     /label="UNSX"
                     /ApEinfo_revcolor="#9eafd2"
                     /ApEinfo_fwdcolor="#9eafd2"
     prokaryote p... 1083..1114
                     /label="L2U8H11"
                     /ApEinfo_revcolor="#75c6a9"
                     /ApEinfo_fwdcolor="#75c6a9"
     primer_bind     complement(1167..1187)
                     /label="M13-rev"
                     /ApEinfo_revcolor="#85dae9"
                     /ApEinfo_fwdcolor="#85dae9"
     primer_bind     complement(1171..1187)
                     /label="M13 rev"
                     /ApEinfo_revcolor="#c7b0e3"
                     /ApEinfo_fwdcolor="#c7b0e3"
     ori             1377..1765
                     /label="R6K ORI"
                     /ApEinfo_revcolor="#85dae9"
                     /ApEinfo_fwdcolor="#85dae9"
     terminator      1914..2008
                     /label="lambda t0 terminator"
                     /ApEinfo_revcolor="#faac61"
                     /ApEinfo_fwdcolor="#faac61"
     CDS             complement(2029..2688)
                     /label="cat"
                     /ApEinfo_revcolor="#ffef86"
                     /ApEinfo_fwdcolor="#ffef86"
     promoter        complement(2689..2791)
                     /label="Pcat"
                     /ApEinfo_revcolor="#9eafd2"
                     /ApEinfo_fwdcolor="#9eafd2"
     primer_bind     2892..2909
                     /label="M13-fwd"
                     /ApEinfo_revcolor="#85dae9"
                     /ApEinfo_fwdcolor="#85dae9"
     primer_bind     2893..2909
                     /label="M13 fwd"
                     /ApEinfo_revcolor="#d59687"
                     /ApEinfo_fwdcolor="#d59687"
     prokaryote t... 2962..2991
                     /label="L2U5H11"
                     /ApEinfo_revcolor="#f8d3a9"
                     /ApEinfo_fwdcolor="#f8d3a9"
     miscellaneous   2992..3031
                     /label="UNS1"
                     /ApEinfo_revcolor="#9eafd2"
                     /ApEinfo_fwdcolor="#9eafd2"
     spacer          2992..3031
                     /label="UNS_1"
                     /ApEinfo_revcolor="#c6c9d1"
                     /ApEinfo_fwdcolor="#c6c9d1"
     misc_feature    3055..3084
                     /label="F primer binding"
                     /ApEinfo_revcolor="#d6b295"
                     /ApEinfo_fwdcolor="#d6b295"
     Primer site     3055..3084
                     /label="F-skpp-asm-15-mer-2x"
                     /ApEinfo_revcolor="#f58a5e"
                     /ApEinfo_fwdcolor="#f58a5e"
     ORI barcode     3055..3134
                     /label="ORI_BC_30"
                     /ApEinfo_revcolor="#faac61"
                     /ApEinfo_fwdcolor="#faac61"
     Barcode         3085..3104
                     /label="BC.0030"
                     /ApEinfo_revcolor="#c6c9d1"
                     /ApEinfo_fwdcolor="#c6c9d1"
     Primer site     3105..3134
                     /label="R-skpp-asm-15-mer-2x"
                     /ApEinfo_revcolor="#f58a5e"
                     /ApEinfo_fwdcolor="#f58a5e"
     misc_feature    complement(3105..3134)
                     /label="R primer binding"
                     /ApEinfo_revcolor="#d6b295"
                     /ApEinfo_fwdcolor="#d6b295"
     ORI             3139..4870
                     /label="pTHT15 ORI"
                     /ApEinfo_revcolor="#f58a5e"
                     /ApEinfo_fwdcolor="#f58a5e"
     prokaryote p... 4884..5335
                     /label="PermC"
                     /ApEinfo_revcolor="#faac61"
                     /ApEinfo_fwdcolor="#faac61"
     RBS             5204..5214
                     /label="bsRBS"
                     /ApEinfo_revcolor="#b7e6d7"
                     /ApEinfo_fwdcolor="#b7e6d7"
     CDS             5337..6071
                     /label="ermC"
                     /ApEinfo_revcolor="#ffef86"
                     /ApEinfo_fwdcolor="#ffef86"
     prokaryote t... 6076..6161
                     /label="TermC"
                     /ApEinfo_revcolor="#f8d3a9"
                     /ApEinfo_fwdcolor="#f8d3a9"
     misc_feature    6170..6209
                     /label="UNS_8"
                     /ApEinfo_revcolor="#c6c9d1"
                     /ApEinfo_fwdcolor="#c6c9d1"
     prokaryote t... complement(6210..6390)
                     /label="TAmarelleT9"
                     /ApEinfo_revcolor="#f58a5e"
                     /ApEinfo_fwdcolor="#f58a5e"
     misc_feature    complement(6394..7017)
                     /label="tetR"
                     /ApEinfo_revcolor="#f58a5e"
                     /ApEinfo_fwdcolor="#f58a5e"
     prokaryote p... 7018..7117
                     /label="P0-2"
                     /ApEinfo_revcolor="#f58a5e"
                     /ApEinfo_fwdcolor="#f58a5e"
     prokaryote p... 7118..7217
                     /label="P21_dp"
                     /ApEinfo_revcolor="#f58a5e"
                     /ApEinfo_fwdcolor="#f58a5e"
     misc_feature    7135..7153
                     /label="Tet Operator"
                     /ApEinfo_revcolor="#84b0dc"
                     /ApEinfo_fwdcolor="#84b0dc"
     misc_feature    7187..7205
                     /label="Tet Operator"
                     /ApEinfo_revcolor="#84b0dc"
                     /ApEinfo_fwdcolor="#84b0dc"
     NGS barcode     7245..7259
                     /label="Barcode 77"
                     /ApEinfo_revcolor="#faac61"
                     /ApEinfo_fwdcolor="#faac61"
     CDS             7260..698
                     /label="mScarlet-I"
                     /ApEinfo_revcolor="#ffef86"
                     /ApEinfo_fwdcolor="#ffef86"
ORIGIN
        1 TGGTGAGTAA GGGTGAAGCC GTGATTAAAG AGTTCATGCG CTTCAAAGTG CATATGGAGG
       61 GCTCAATGAA CGGCCATGAA TTTGAAATTG AAGGTGAAGG AGAAGGCCGT CCGTATGAGG
      121 GCACCCAGAC CGCCAAACTG AAAGTCACAA AGGGTGGCCC GCTGCCGTTT TCGTGGGATA
      181 TTTTATCCCC TCAATTCATG TACGGCAGCC GGGCGTTTAT TAAACACCCG GCGGATATCC
      241 CGGATTACTA TAAGCAATCT TTTCCAGAAG GCTTTAAATG GGAGCGCGTG ATGAATTTTG
      301 AAGACGGAGG TGCTGTTACC GTGACCCAGG ACACGAGCTT AGAAGACGGT ACCTTGATCT
      361 ATAAGGTAAA GCTGCGTGGT ACCAATTTCC CGCCGGATGG GCCAGTTATG CAGAAAAAGA
      421 CTATGGGCTG GGAAGCATCG ACGGAGCGTC TTTACCCCGA AGACGGCGTC CTGAAAGGCG
      481 ATATTAAAAT GGCCCTGCGA CTGAAAGACG GCGGTCGCTA CCTTGCAGAT TTCAAAACAA
      541 CGTATAAAGC GAAAAAACCT GTGCAGATGC CCGGGGCGTA CAACGTTGAT CGCAAACTAG
      601 ATATCACTTC ACACAACGAA GATTACACGG TAGTCGAACA GTATGAACGT AGCGAGGGGC
      661 GCCATAGCAC CGGAGGCATG GATGAACTCT ATAAATAAGC TTCGCTCGTG CTCGCCGCGA
      721 CCTTCCTCTT CATGCACCTC TTCGGCATCG GGCTGCACAA CGCTACAGAG GAGCTTTTCC
      781 GCTGCATAAC CCTGCTTCGG GGTCATTATA GCGATTTTTT CGGTATATCC ATCCTTTTTC
      841 GCACGATATA CAGGATTTTG CCAAAGGGTT CGTGTAGACT TTCCTTGGTG TATCCAACGG
      901 CGTCAGCCGG GCAGGATAGG TGAAGTAGGC CCACCCGCGA GCGGGTGTTC CTTCTTCACT
      961 GTCCCTTATT CGCACCTGGC GGTGCTCAAC GGGAATCCTG CTCTGCGAGG CTGGCCGTAC
     1021 GCTAGGTATA CTTGAGACCA CCCCAGGATA CATAGATTAC CACAACTCCG AGCCCTTCCA
     1081 CCTAGCGTGC TAACCACGCA CGCTATTGTT GTATAGGCTA GGTGGAGGCT CAGTGATGAT
     1141 AAGTCTGCGA TGGTGGATGC ATGTGTCATG GTCATAGCTG TTTCCTGTGT GAAATTGTTA
     1201 TCCGCTCAGA GGGCACAATC CTATTCCGCG CTATCCGACA ATCTCCAAGA CATTAGGTGG
     1261 AGTTCAGTTC GGCGTATGGC ATATGTCGCT GGAAAGAACA TGTGAGCAAA AGGCCAGCAA
     1321 AAGGCCAGGA ACCGTAAAAA GGCCGCGTTG CTGGCGTTac agctgggcgc gccccatgtc
     1381 agccgttaag tgttcctgtg tcactcaaaa ttgctttgag aggctctaag ggcttctcag
     1441 tgcgttacat ccctggcttg ttgtccacaa ccgttaaacc ttaaaggctt taaaagcctt
     1501 atatattctt ttttttctta taaaacttaa aaccttagag gctatttaag ttgctgattt
     1561 atattaattt tattgttcaa acatgagagc ttagtacgtg aaacatgaga gcttagtacg
     1621 ttagccatga gagcttagta cgttagccat gagggtttag ttcgttaaac atgagagctt
     1681 agtacgttaa acatgagagc ttagtacgtg aaacatgaga gcttagtacg tactatcaac
     1741 aggttgaact gctgatcttc agatcggcgc gccggccggc cGAAGATCCT TTGATCTTTT
     1801 CTACGGGGTC TGACGCTCTA TTCAACAAAG CCGCCGTCCC GTCAAGTCAG CGTAAATGGG
     1861 TAGGGGGCTT CAAATCGTCC CCCCATACGA TATAAGTTGT TACTAGTGCT TGGATTCTCA
     1921 CCAATAAAAA ACGCCCGGCG GCAACCGAGC GTTCTGAACA AATCCAGATG GAGTTCTGAG
     1981 GTCATTACTG GATCTATCAA CAGGAGTCCA AGCGAGCTCG ATATCAAATT ACGCCCCGCC
     2041 CTGCCACTCA TCGCAGTACT GTTGTAATTC ATTAAGCATT CTGCCGACAT GGAAGCCATC
     2101 ACAAACGGCA TGATGAACCT GAATCGCCAG CGGCATCAGC ACCTTGTCGC CTTGCGTATA
     2161 ATATTTGCCC ATGGTGAAAA CGGGGGCGAA GAAGTTGTCC ATATTGGCCA CGTTTAAATC
     2221 AAAACTGGTG AAACTCACCC AGGGATTGGC TGAGACGAAA AACATATTCT CAATAAACCC
     2281 TTTAGGGAAA TAGGCCAGGT TTTCACCGTA ACACGCCACA TCTTGCGAAT ATATGTGTAG
     2341 AAACTGCCGG AAATCGTCGT GGTATTCACT CCAGAGCGAT GAAAACGTTT CAGTTTGCTC
     2401 ATGGAAAACG GTGTAACAAG GGTGAACACT ATCCCATATC ACCAGCTCAC CGTCTTTCAT
     2461 TGCCATACGA AATTCCGGAT GAGCATTCAT CAGGCGGGCA AGAATGTGAA TAAAGGCCGG
     2521 ATAAAACTTG TGCTTATTTT TCTTTACGGT CTTTAAAAAG GCCGTAATAT CCAGCTGAAC
     2581 GGTCTGGTTA TAGGTACATT GAGCAACTGA CTGAAATGCC TCAAAATGTT CTTTACGATG
     2641 CCATTGGGAT ATATCAACGG TGGTATATCC AGTGATTTTT TTCTCCATTT TAGCTTCCTT
     2701 AGCTCCTGAA AATCTCGATA ACTCAAAAAA TACGCCCGGT AGTGATCTTA TTTCATTATG
     2761 GTGAAAGTTG GAACCTCTTA CGTGCCGATC AACGTCTCAT TGATACCTGA AACAAAACCC
     2821 ATCGTACGGC CAAGGAAGTC TCCAATAACT GTGATCCACC ACAAGCGCCA GGGTTTTCCC
     2881 AGTCACGACG TTGTAAAACG ACGGCCAGTC ATGCATAATC CGCACGCATC TGGAATAAGG
     2941 AAGTGCCATT CCGCCTGACC TTAGCGTGCG AACAGCACGC TATTGTTGTA TCATTACTCG
     3001 CATCCATTCT CAGGCTGTCT CGTCTCGTCT CCGAGGTCTC AGGAGAATGA GTCAGGGTCA
     3061 CGCGTAGGAC GCGTCGAGTA GGGTTTCTTG TCGACTCCAT GTCAGTTCCG CAGCCACACG
     3121 CCGTGTGAAG CTGGGGAGGT TCATTTGATA TGCCTCCTAA ATTTTTATCT AAAGTGAATT
     3181 TAGGAGGCTT ACTTGTCTGC TTTCTTCATT AGAATCAATC CTTTTTTAAA AGTCAATCCC
     3241 GTTTGTTGAA CTACTCTTTA ATAAAATAAT TTTTCCGTTC CCAATTCCAC ATTGCAATAA
     3301 TAGAAAATCC ATCTTCATCG GCTTTTTCGT CATCATCTGT ATGAATCAAA TCGCCTTCTT
     3361 CTGTGTCATC AAGGTTTAAT TTTTTATGTA TTTCTTTTAA CAAACCACCA TAGGAGATTA
     3421 ACCTTTTACG GTGTAAACCT TCCTCCAAAT CAGACAAACG TTTCAAATTC TTTTCTTCAT
     3481 CATCGGTCAT AAAATCCGTA TCCTTTACAG GATATTTTGC AGTTTCGTCA ATTGCCGATT
     3541 GTATATCCGA TTTATATTTA TTTTTCGGTC GAATCATTTG AACTTTTACA TTTGGATCAT
     3601 AGTCTAATTT CATTGCCTTT TTCCAAAATT GAATCCATTG TTTTTGATTC ACGTAGTTTT
     3661 CTGTATTCTT AAAATAAGTT GGTTCCACAC ATACCAATAC ATGCATGTGC TGATTATAAG
     3721 AATTATCTTT ATTATTTATT GTCACTTCCG TTGCACGCAT AAAACCAACA AGATTTTTAT
     3781 TAATTTTTTT ATATTGCATC ATTCGGCGAA ATCCTTGAGC CATATCTGAC AAACTCTTAT
     3841 TTAATTCTTC GCCATCATAA ACATTTTTAA CTGTTAATGT GAGAAACAAC CAACGAACTG
     3901 TTGGCTTTTG TTTAATAACT TCAGCAACAA CCTTTTGTGA CTGAATGCCA TGTTTCATTG
     3961 CTCTCCTCCA GTTGCACATT GGACAAAGCC TGGATTTACA AAACCACACT CGATACAACT
     4021 TTCTTTCGCC TGTTTCACGA TTTTGTTTAT ACTCTAATAT TTCAGCACAA TCTTTTACTC
     4081 TTTCAGCCTT TTTAAATTCA AGAATATGCA GAAGTTCAAA GTAATCAACA TTAGCGATTT
     4141 TCTTTTCTCT CCATGGCCTC ACTTTTCCAC TTTTTGTCTT GTCCACTAAA ACCCTTGATT
     4201 TTTCATCTGA ATAAATGCTA CTATTAGGAC ACATAATATT AAAAGAAACC CCCATCTATT
     4261 TAGTTATTTG TTTGGTCACT TATAACTTTA ACAGATGGGG TTTTTCTGTG CAACCAATTT
     4321 TAAGGGTTTT CAATACTTTA AAACACATAC ATACCAACAC TTCAACGCAC CTTTCAGCAA
     4381 CTAAAATAAA AATGACGTTA TTTCTATATG TATCAAGAAT AGAAAGAACT CGTTTTTCGC
     4441 TACGCTCAAA ACGCAAAAAA AGCACTCATT CGAGTGCTTT TTCTTATCGC TCCAAATCAT
     4501 GCGATTTTTT CCTCTTTGCT TTTCTTTGCT CACGAAGTTC TCGATCACGC TGCAAAACAT
     4561 CTTGAAGCGA AAAAGTATTC TTCTTTTCTT CCGATCGCTC ATGCTGACGC ACGAAAAGCC
     4621 CTCTAGGCGC ATAGGAACAA CTCCTAAATG CATGTGAGGG GTTTTCTCGT CCATGTGAAC
     4681 AGTCGCATAC GCAATATTTT GTTTCCCATA CTGCATTAAT GAATCGGCCA ACGCGCGGGG
     4741 AGAGGCGGTT TGCGTATTGG GCGCTCTTGC GCTTCCTCGC TCACTGACTC GCTGCGCTCG
     4801 GTCGTTCGGC TGCGGCGAGC GGTATCAGCT CACTCAAAGG CGGTAATACG GTTATCCACA
     4861 GAATCAGGGG CGCTAGCAAG GAGGATCCTT TAACTCTGGC AACCCTCAAA ATTGAATGAG
     4921 ACATGCTACA CCTCCGGATA ATAAATATAT ATAAACGTAT ATAGATTTCA TAAAGTCTAA
     4981 CACACTAGAC TTATTTACTT CGTAATTAAG TCGTTAAACC GTGTGCTCTA CGACCAAAAC
     5041 TATAAAACCT TTAAGAACTT TCTTTTTTTA CAAGAAAAAA GAAATTAGAT AAATCTCTCA
     5101 TATCTTTTAT TCAATAATCG CATCCGATTG CAGTATAAAT TTAACGATCA CTCATCATGT
     5161 TCATATTTAT CAGAGGTCGT GCTATAATTA TACTAATTTT ATAAGGAGGA AAAAATATGG
     5221 GCATTTTTAG TATTTTTGTA ATCAGCACAG TTCATTATCA ACCAAACAAA AAATAAGTGG
     5281 TTATAATGAA TCGTTAATAA GCAAAATTCA TATAACCAAA TTAAAGAGGG TTATAAATGA
     5341 ACGAGAAAAA TATAAAACAC AGTCAAAACT TTATTACTTC AAAACATAAT ATAGATAAAA
     5401 TAATGACAAA TATAAGATTA AATGAACATG ATAATATCTT TGAAATCGGC TCAGGAAAAG
     5461 GCCATTTTAC CCTTGAATTA GTAAAGAGGT GTAATTTCGT AACTGCCATT GAAATAGACC
     5521 ATAAATTATG CAAAACTACA GAAAATAAAC TTGTTGATCA CGATAATTTC CAAGTTTTAA
     5581 ACAAGGATAT ATTGCAGTTT AAATTTCCTA AAAACCAATC CTATAAAATA TATGGTAATA
     5641 TACCTTATAA CATAAGTACG GATATAATAC GCAAAATTGT TTTTGATAGT ATAGCTAATG
     5701 AGATTTATTT AATCGTGGAA TACGGGTTTG CTAAAAGATT ATTAAATACA AAACGCTCAT
     5761 TGGCATTACT TTTAATGGCA GAAGTTGATA TTTCTATATT AAGTATGGTT CCAAGAGAAT
     5821 ATTTTCATCC TAAACCTAAA GTGAATAGCT CACTTATCAG ATTAAGTAGA AAAAAATCAA
     5881 GAATATCACA CAAAGATAAA CAAAAGTATA ATTATTTCGT TATGAAATGG GTTAACAAAG
     5941 AATACAAGAA AATATTTACA AAAAATCAAT TTAACAATTC CTTAAAACAT GCAGGAATTG
     6001 ACGATTTAAA CAATATTAGC TTTGAACAAT TCTTATCTCT TTTCAATAGC TATAAATTAT
     6061 TTAATAAGTA AGCTTGTTAA GGGATGCATA AACTGCATCC CTTAACTTGT TTTTCGTGTG
     6121 CCTATTTTTT GTGAATCGAT TATGTCTTTT GCGCAGTCGG CCGCTATACC CTCGTCTCAA
     6181 CCAAAGCAAT CAACCCATCA ACCACCTGGT CGTTGGGATT GTCCTGACCG AAGCGGGACA
     6241 GGTCCACGAG CAGGCAATGC TTGTTGGGCA TGGTGAGGTG GATGTCTTTC ACTTCCGGCA
     6301 CGCAGCCGAG GACTTTTTGC GCCATATCGT AAAGTGTGTG CTGAACGGAT TCGCTTTCGT
     6361 GTTCAGCGAA AGAGGCGAGA AGGAGATTCC ttaagaccca ctttcacatt taagttgttt
     6421 ttctaatccg catatgatca attcaaggcc gaataagaag gctggctctg caccttggtg
     6481 atcaaataat tcgatagctt gtcgtaataa tggcggcata ctatcagtag taggtgtttc
     6541 cctttcttct ttagcgactt gatgctcttg atcttccaat acgcaaccta aagtaaaatg
     6601 ccccacagcg ctgagtgcat ataatgcatt ctctagtgaa aaaccttgtt ggcataaaaa
     6661 ggctaattga ttttcgagag tttcatactg tttttctgta ggccgtgtac ctaaatgtac
     6721 ttttgctcca tcgcgatgac ttagtaaagc acatctaaaa cttttagcgt tattacgtaa
     6781 aaaatcttgc cagctttccc cttctaaagg gcaaaagtga gtatggtgcc tatctaacat
     6841 ctcaatggct aaggcgtcga gcaaagcccg cttatttttt acatgccaat acaatgtagg
     6901 ctgctctaca cctagcttct gggcgagttt acgggttgtt aaaccttcga ttccgacctc
     6961 attaagcagc tctaatgcgc tgttaatcac tttactttta tctaatctag acatcatAAG
     7021 TAGACTGTTG CGCGTTGGGG GTAGCGCCGG CTAACAAAGA CGCCTGGTAC AGCAGGAGTA
     7081 TCAAACCCGT ACAAAGGCAA CATCCTCACT TCGGTGAtcg acgcattccg aacttcccta
     7141 tcagtgatag agatattgac tttatttcaa tagatatgta gtatagtccc tatcagtgat
     7201 agagaAGGAG GTTTTTAATG ggttctcacc accaccacca tcacACTACT ACTACAGCTA
//
