# Supplementary material for: A genetic platform for a biocementation bacterium
Source: bioRxiv preprint, doi:10.64898/2025.12.05.692644, version 1 (2025-12-06)
Supplement: Plasmid Sequences [file 692644_file03.zip › Sporosarcina Plasmid Vectors/Promoter library variant plasmids/pGLU_511_26.gb]

LOCUS       pGLU_511_26             7260 bp ds-DNA     circular     02-DEC-2025
DEFINITION  .
FEATURES             Location/Qualifiers
     prokaryote t... 703..760
                     /label="TAmarelleT7"
                     /ApEinfo_revcolor="#f58a5e"
                     /ApEinfo_fwdcolor="#f58a5e"
     miscellaneous   774..1019
                     /label="oriT"
                     /ApEinfo_revcolor="#84b0dc"
                     /ApEinfo_fwdcolor="#84b0dc"
     miscellaneous   1043..1082
                     /label="UNSX"
                     /ApEinfo_revcolor="#9eafd2"
                     /ApEinfo_fwdcolor="#9eafd2"
     prokaryote p... 1083..1114
                     /label="L2U8H11"
                     /ApEinfo_revcolor="#75c6a9"
                     /ApEinfo_fwdcolor="#75c6a9"
     primer_bind     complement(1167..1187)
                     /label="M13-rev"
                     /ApEinfo_revcolor="#85dae9"
                     /ApEinfo_fwdcolor="#85dae9"
     primer_bind     complement(1171..1187)
                     /label="M13 rev"
                     /ApEinfo_revcolor="#c7b0e3"
                     /ApEinfo_fwdcolor="#c7b0e3"
     ori             1377..1765
                     /label="R6K ORI"
                     /ApEinfo_revcolor="#85dae9"
                     /ApEinfo_fwdcolor="#85dae9"
     terminator      1914..2008
                     /label="lambda t0 terminator"
                     /ApEinfo_revcolor="#faac61"
                     /ApEinfo_fwdcolor="#faac61"
     CDS             complement(2029..2688)
                     /label="cat"
                     /ApEinfo_revcolor="#ffef86"
                     /ApEinfo_fwdcolor="#ffef86"
     promoter        complement(2689..2791)
                     /label="Pcat"
                     /ApEinfo_revcolor="#9eafd2"
                     /ApEinfo_fwdcolor="#9eafd2"
     primer_bind     2892..2909
                     /label="M13-fwd"
                     /ApEinfo_revcolor="#85dae9"
                     /ApEinfo_fwdcolor="#85dae9"
     primer_bind     2893..2909
                     /label="M13 fwd"
                     /ApEinfo_revcolor="#d59687"
                     /ApEinfo_fwdcolor="#d59687"
     prokaryote t... 2962..2991
                     /label="L2U5H11"
                     /ApEinfo_revcolor="#f8d3a9"
                     /ApEinfo_fwdcolor="#f8d3a9"
     spacer          2992..3031
                     /label="UNS_1"
                     /ApEinfo_revcolor="#c6c9d1"
                     /ApEinfo_fwdcolor="#c6c9d1"
     miscellaneous   2992..3031
                     /label="UNS1"
                     /ApEinfo_revcolor="#9eafd2"
                     /ApEinfo_fwdcolor="#9eafd2"
     Primer site     3055..3084
                     /label="F-skpp-asm-15-mer-2x"
                     /ApEinfo_revcolor="#f58a5e"
                     /ApEinfo_fwdcolor="#f58a5e"
     misc_feature    3055..3084
                     /label="F primer binding"
                     /ApEinfo_revcolor="#d6b295"
                     /ApEinfo_fwdcolor="#d6b295"
     ORI barcode     3055..3134
                     /label="ORI_BC_30"
                     /ApEinfo_revcolor="#faac61"
                     /ApEinfo_fwdcolor="#faac61"
     Barcode         3085..3104
                     /label="BC.0030"
                     /ApEinfo_revcolor="#c6c9d1"
                     /ApEinfo_fwdcolor="#c6c9d1"
     Primer site     3105..3134
                     /label="R-skpp-asm-15-mer-2x"
                     /ApEinfo_revcolor="#f58a5e"
                     /ApEinfo_fwdcolor="#f58a5e"
     misc_feature    complement(3105..3134)
                     /label="R primer binding"
                     /ApEinfo_revcolor="#d6b295"
                     /ApEinfo_fwdcolor="#d6b295"
     ORI             3139..4870
                     /label="pTHT15 ORI"
                     /ApEinfo_revcolor="#f58a5e"
                     /ApEinfo_fwdcolor="#f58a5e"
     prokaryote p... 4884..5335
                     /label="PermC"
                     /ApEinfo_revcolor="#faac61"
                     /ApEinfo_fwdcolor="#faac61"
     RBS             5204..5214
                     /label="bsRBS"
                     /ApEinfo_revcolor="#b7e6d7"
                     /ApEinfo_fwdcolor="#b7e6d7"
     CDS             5337..6071
                     /label="ermC"
                     /ApEinfo_revcolor="#ffef86"
                     /ApEinfo_fwdcolor="#ffef86"
     prokaryote t... 6076..6161
                     /label="TermC"
                     /ApEinfo_revcolor="#f8d3a9"
                     /ApEinfo_fwdcolor="#f8d3a9"
     misc_feature    6170..6209
                     /label="UNS_8"
                     /ApEinfo_revcolor="#c6c9d1"
                     /ApEinfo_fwdcolor="#c6c9d1"
     prokaryote t... complement(6210..6390)
                     /label="TAmarelleT9"
                     /ApEinfo_revcolor="#f58a5e"
                     /ApEinfo_fwdcolor="#f58a5e"
     misc_feature    complement(6394..7017)
                     /label="tetR"
                     /ApEinfo_revcolor="#f58a5e"
                     /ApEinfo_fwdcolor="#f58a5e"
     prokaryote p... 7018..7117
                     /label="P19"
                     /ApEinfo_revcolor="#f58a5e"
                     /ApEinfo_fwdcolor="#f58a5e"
     prokaryote p... 7118..7217
                     /label="P1_cp"
                     /ApEinfo_revcolor="#f58a5e"
                     /ApEinfo_fwdcolor="#f58a5e"
     misc_feature    7154..7172
                     /label="Tet Operator"
                     /ApEinfo_revcolor="#84b0dc"
                     /ApEinfo_fwdcolor="#84b0dc"
     misc_feature    7182..7200
                     /label="Tet Operator"
                     /ApEinfo_revcolor="#84b0dc"
                     /ApEinfo_fwdcolor="#84b0dc"
     NGS barcode     7245..7259
                     /label="Barcode 26"
                     /ApEinfo_revcolor="#faac61"
                     /ApEinfo_fwdcolor="#faac61"
     CDS             7260..698
                     /label="mScarlet-I"
                     /ApEinfo_revcolor="#ffef86"
                     /ApEinfo_fwdcolor="#ffef86"
ORIGIN
        1 TGGTGAGTAA GGGTGAAGCC GTGATTAAAG AGTTCATGCG CTTCAAAGTG CATATGGAGG
       61 GCTCAATGAA CGGCCATGAA TTTGAAATTG AAGGTGAAGG AGAAGGCCGT CCGTATGAGG
      121 GCACCCAGAC CGCCAAACTG AAAGTCACAA AGGGTGGCCC GCTGCCGTTT TCGTGGGATA
      181 TTTTATCCCC TCAATTCATG TACGGCAGCC GGGCGTTTAT TAAACACCCG GCGGATATCC
      241 CGGATTACTA TAAGCAATCT TTTCCAGAAG GCTTTAAATG GGAGCGCGTG ATGAATTTTG
      301 AAGACGGAGG TGCTGTTACC GTGACCCAGG ACACGAGCTT AGAAGACGGT ACCTTGATCT
      361 ATAAGGTAAA GCTGCGTGGT ACCAATTTCC CGCCGGATGG GCCAGTTATG CAGAAAAAGA
      421 CTATGGGCTG GGAAGCATCG ACGGAGCGTC TTTACCCCGA AGACGGCGTC CTGAAAGGCG
      481 ATATTAAAAT GGCCCTGCGA CTGAAAGACG GCGGTCGCTA CCTTGCAGAT TTCAAAACAA
      541 CGTATAAAGC GAAAAAACCT GTGCAGATGC CCGGGGCGTA CAACGTTGAT CGCAAACTAG
      601 ATATCACTTC ACACAACGAA GATTACACGG TAGTCGAACA GTATGAACGT AGCGAGGGGC
      661 GCCATAGCAC CGGAGGCATG GATGAACTCT ATAAATAAGC TTCGCTCGTG CTCGCCGCGA
      721 CCTTCCTCTT CATGCACCTC TTCGGCATCG GGCTGCACAA CGCTACAGAG GAGCTTTTCC
      781 GCTGCATAAC CCTGCTTCGG GGTCATTATA GCGATTTTTT CGGTATATCC ATCCTTTTTC
      841 GCACGATATA CAGGATTTTG CCAAAGGGTT CGTGTAGACT TTCCTTGGTG TATCCAACGG
      901 CGTCAGCCGG GCAGGATAGG TGAAGTAGGC CCACCCGCGA GCGGGTGTTC CTTCTTCACT
      961 GTCCCTTATT CGCACCTGGC GGTGCTCAAC GGGAATCCTG CTCTGCGAGG CTGGCCGTAC
     1021 GCTAGGTATA CTTGAGACCA CCCCAGGATA CATAGATTAC CACAACTCCG AGCCCTTCCA
     1081 CCTAGCGTGC TAACCACGCA CGCTATTGTT GTATAGGCTA GGTGGAGGCT CAGTGATGAT
     1141 AAGTCTGCGA TGGTGGATGC ATGTGTCATG GTCATAGCTG TTTCCTGTGT GAAATTGTTA
     1201 TCCGCTCAGA GGGCACAATC CTATTCCGCG CTATCCGACA ATCTCCAAGA CATTAGGTGG
     1261 AGTTCAGTTC GGCGTATGGC ATATGTCGCT GGAAAGAACA TGTGAGCAAA AGGCCAGCAA
     1321 AAGGCCAGGA ACCGTAAAAA GGCCGCGTTG CTGGCGTTac agctgggcgc gccccatgtc
     1381 agccgttaag tgttcctgtg tcactcaaaa ttgctttgag aggctctaag ggcttctcag
     1441 tgcgttacat ccctggcttg ttgtccacaa ccgttaaacc ttaaaggctt taaaagcctt
     1501 atatattctt ttttttctta taaaacttaa aaccttagag gctatttaag ttgctgattt
     1561 atattaattt tattgttcaa acatgagagc ttagtacgtg aaacatgaga gcttagtacg
     1621 ttagccatga gagcttagta cgttagccat gagggtttag ttcgttaaac atgagagctt
     1681 agtacgttaa acatgagagc ttagtacgtg aaacatgaga gcttagtacg tactatcaac
     1741 aggttgaact gctgatcttc agatcggcgc gccggccggc cGAAGATCCT TTGATCTTTT
     1801 CTACGGGGTC TGACGCTCTA TTCAACAAAG CCGCCGTCCC GTCAAGTCAG CGTAAATGGG
     1861 TAGGGGGCTT CAAATCGTCC CCCCATACGA TATAAGTTGT TACTAGTGCT TGGATTCTCA
     1921 CCAATAAAAA ACGCCCGGCG GCAACCGAGC GTTCTGAACA AATCCAGATG GAGTTCTGAG
     1981 GTCATTACTG GATCTATCAA CAGGAGTCCA AGCGAGCTCG ATATCAAATT ACGCCCCGCC
     2041 CTGCCACTCA TCGCAGTACT GTTGTAATTC ATTAAGCATT CTGCCGACAT GGAAGCCATC
     2101 ACAAACGGCA TGATGAACCT GAATCGCCAG CGGCATCAGC ACCTTGTCGC CTTGCGTATA
     2161 ATATTTGCCC ATGGTGAAAA CGGGGGCGAA GAAGTTGTCC ATATTGGCCA CGTTTAAATC
     2221 AAAACTGGTG AAACTCACCC AGGGATTGGC TGAGACGAAA AACATATTCT CAATAAACCC
     2281 TTTAGGGAAA TAGGCCAGGT TTTCACCGTA ACACGCCACA TCTTGCGAAT ATATGTGTAG
     2341 AAACTGCCGG AAATCGTCGT GGTATTCACT CCAGAGCGAT GAAAACGTTT CAGTTTGCTC
     2401 ATGGAAAACG GTGTAACAAG GGTGAACACT ATCCCATATC ACCAGCTCAC CGTCTTTCAT
     2461 TGCCATACGA AATTCCGGAT GAGCATTCAT CAGGCGGGCA AGAATGTGAA TAAAGGCCGG
     2521 ATAAAACTTG TGCTTATTTT TCTTTACGGT CTTTAAAAAG GCCGTAATAT CCAGCTGAAC
     2581 GGTCTGGTTA TAGGTACATT GAGCAACTGA CTGAAATGCC TCAAAATGTT CTTTACGATG
     2641 CCATTGGGAT ATATCAACGG TGGTATATCC AGTGATTTTT TTCTCCATTT TAGCTTCCTT
     2701 AGCTCCTGAA AATCTCGATA ACTCAAAAAA TACGCCCGGT AGTGATCTTA TTTCATTATG
     2761 GTGAAAGTTG GAACCTCTTA CGTGCCGATC AACGTCTCAT TGATACCTGA AACAAAACCC
     2821 ATCGTACGGC CAAGGAAGTC TCCAATAACT GTGATCCACC ACAAGCGCCA GGGTTTTCCC
     2881 AGTCACGACG TTGTAAAACG ACGGCCAGTC ATGCATAATC CGCACGCATC TGGAATAAGG
     2941 AAGTGCCATT CCGCCTGACC TTAGCGTGCG AACAGCACGC TATTGTTGTA TCATTACTCG
     3001 CATCCATTCT CAGGCTGTCT CGTCTCGTCT CCGAGGTCTC AGGAGAATGA GTCAGGGTCA
     3061 CGCGTAGGAC GCGTCGAGTA GGGTTTCTTG TCGACTCCAT GTCAGTTCCG CAGCCACACG
     3121 CCGTGTGAAG CTGGGGAGGT TCATTTGATA TGCCTCCTAA ATTTTTATCT AAAGTGAATT
     3181 TAGGAGGCTT ACTTGTCTGC TTTCTTCATT AGAATCAATC CTTTTTTAAA AGTCAATCCC
     3241 GTTTGTTGAA CTACTCTTTA ATAAAATAAT TTTTCCGTTC CCAATTCCAC ATTGCAATAA
     3301 TAGAAAATCC ATCTTCATCG GCTTTTTCGT CATCATCTGT ATGAATCAAA TCGCCTTCTT
     3361 CTGTGTCATC AAGGTTTAAT TTTTTATGTA TTTCTTTTAA CAAACCACCA TAGGAGATTA
     3421 ACCTTTTACG GTGTAAACCT TCCTCCAAAT CAGACAAACG TTTCAAATTC TTTTCTTCAT
     3481 CATCGGTCAT AAAATCCGTA TCCTTTACAG GATATTTTGC AGTTTCGTCA ATTGCCGATT
     3541 GTATATCCGA TTTATATTTA TTTTTCGGTC GAATCATTTG AACTTTTACA TTTGGATCAT
     3601 AGTCTAATTT CATTGCCTTT TTCCAAAATT GAATCCATTG TTTTTGATTC ACGTAGTTTT
     3661 CTGTATTCTT AAAATAAGTT GGTTCCACAC ATACCAATAC ATGCATGTGC TGATTATAAG
     3721 AATTATCTTT ATTATTTATT GTCACTTCCG TTGCACGCAT AAAACCAACA AGATTTTTAT
     3781 TAATTTTTTT ATATTGCATC ATTCGGCGAA ATCCTTGAGC CATATCTGAC AAACTCTTAT
     3841 TTAATTCTTC GCCATCATAA ACATTTTTAA CTGTTAATGT GAGAAACAAC CAACGAACTG
     3901 TTGGCTTTTG TTTAATAACT TCAGCAACAA CCTTTTGTGA CTGAATGCCA TGTTTCATTG
     3961 CTCTCCTCCA GTTGCACATT GGACAAAGCC TGGATTTACA AAACCACACT CGATACAACT
     4021 TTCTTTCGCC TGTTTCACGA TTTTGTTTAT ACTCTAATAT TTCAGCACAA TCTTTTACTC
     4081 TTTCAGCCTT TTTAAATTCA AGAATATGCA GAAGTTCAAA GTAATCAACA TTAGCGATTT
     4141 TCTTTTCTCT CCATGGCCTC ACTTTTCCAC TTTTTGTCTT GTCCACTAAA ACCCTTGATT
     4201 TTTCATCTGA ATAAATGCTA CTATTAGGAC ACATAATATT AAAAGAAACC CCCATCTATT
     4261 TAGTTATTTG TTTGGTCACT TATAACTTTA ACAGATGGGG TTTTTCTGTG CAACCAATTT
     4321 TAAGGGTTTT CAATACTTTA AAACACATAC ATACCAACAC TTCAACGCAC CTTTCAGCAA
     4381 CTAAAATAAA AATGACGTTA TTTCTATATG TATCAAGAAT AGAAAGAACT CGTTTTTCGC
     4441 TACGCTCAAA ACGCAAAAAA AGCACTCATT CGAGTGCTTT TTCTTATCGC TCCAAATCAT
     4501 GCGATTTTTT CCTCTTTGCT TTTCTTTGCT CACGAAGTTC TCGATCACGC TGCAAAACAT
     4561 CTTGAAGCGA AAAAGTATTC TTCTTTTCTT CCGATCGCTC ATGCTGACGC ACGAAAAGCC
     4621 CTCTAGGCGC ATAGGAACAA CTCCTAAATG CATGTGAGGG GTTTTCTCGT CCATGTGAAC
     4681 AGTCGCATAC GCAATATTTT GTTTCCCATA CTGCATTAAT GAATCGGCCA ACGCGCGGGG
     4741 AGAGGCGGTT TGCGTATTGG GCGCTCTTGC GCTTCCTCGC TCACTGACTC GCTGCGCTCG
     4801 GTCGTTCGGC TGCGGCGAGC GGTATCAGCT CACTCAAAGG CGGTAATACG GTTATCCACA
     4861 GAATCAGGGG CGCTAGCAAG GAGGATCCTT TAACTCTGGC AACCCTCAAA ATTGAATGAG
     4921 ACATGCTACA CCTCCGGATA ATAAATATAT ATAAACGTAT ATAGATTTCA TAAAGTCTAA
     4981 CACACTAGAC TTATTTACTT CGTAATTAAG TCGTTAAACC GTGTGCTCTA CGACCAAAAC
     5041 TATAAAACCT TTAAGAACTT TCTTTTTTTA CAAGAAAAAA GAAATTAGAT AAATCTCTCA
     5101 TATCTTTTAT TCAATAATCG CATCCGATTG CAGTATAAAT TTAACGATCA CTCATCATGT
     5161 TCATATTTAT CAGAGGTCGT GCTATAATTA TACTAATTTT ATAAGGAGGA AAAAATATGG
     5221 GCATTTTTAG TATTTTTGTA ATCAGCACAG TTCATTATCA ACCAAACAAA AAATAAGTGG
     5281 TTATAATGAA TCGTTAATAA GCAAAATTCA TATAACCAAA TTAAAGAGGG TTATAAATGA
     5341 ACGAGAAAAA TATAAAACAC AGTCAAAACT TTATTACTTC AAAACATAAT ATAGATAAAA
     5401 TAATGACAAA TATAAGATTA AATGAACATG ATAATATCTT TGAAATCGGC TCAGGAAAAG
     5461 GCCATTTTAC CCTTGAATTA GTAAAGAGGT GTAATTTCGT AACTGCCATT GAAATAGACC
     5521 ATAAATTATG CAAAACTACA GAAAATAAAC TTGTTGATCA CGATAATTTC CAAGTTTTAA
     5581 ACAAGGATAT ATTGCAGTTT AAATTTCCTA AAAACCAATC CTATAAAATA TATGGTAATA
     5641 TACCTTATAA CATAAGTACG GATATAATAC GCAAAATTGT TTTTGATAGT ATAGCTAATG
     5701 AGATTTATTT AATCGTGGAA TACGGGTTTG CTAAAAGATT ATTAAATACA AAACGCTCAT
     5761 TGGCATTACT TTTAATGGCA GAAGTTGATA TTTCTATATT AAGTATGGTT CCAAGAGAAT
     5821 ATTTTCATCC TAAACCTAAA GTGAATAGCT CACTTATCAG ATTAAGTAGA AAAAAATCAA
     5881 GAATATCACA CAAAGATAAA CAAAAGTATA ATTATTTCGT TATGAAATGG GTTAACAAAG
     5941 AATACAAGAA AATATTTACA AAAAATCAAT TTAACAATTC CTTAAAACAT GCAGGAATTG
     6001 ACGATTTAAA CAATATTAGC TTTGAACAAT TCTTATCTCT TTTCAATAGC TATAAATTAT
     6061 TTAATAAGTA AGCTTGTTAA GGGATGCATA AACTGCATCC CTTAACTTGT TTTTCGTGTG
     6121 CCTATTTTTT GTGAATCGAT TATGTCTTTT GCGCAGTCGG CCGCTATACC CTCGTCTCAA
     6181 CCAAAGCAAT CAACCCATCA ACCACCTGGT CGTTGGGATT GTCCTGACCG AAGCGGGACA
     6241 GGTCCACGAG CAGGCAATGC TTGTTGGGCA TGGTGAGGTG GATGTCTTTC ACTTCCGGCA
     6301 CGCAGCCGAG GACTTTTTGC GCCATATCGT AAAGTGTGTG CTGAACGGAT TCGCTTTCGT
     6361 GTTCAGCGAA AGAGGCGAGA AGGAGATTCC ttaagaccca ctttcacatt taagttgttt
     6421 ttctaatccg catatgatca attcaaggcc gaataagaag gctggctctg caccttggtg
     6481 atcaaataat tcgatagctt gtcgtaataa tggcggcata ctatcagtag taggtgtttc
     6541 cctttcttct ttagcgactt gatgctcttg atcttccaat acgcaaccta aagtaaaatg
     6601 ccccacagcg ctgagtgcat ataatgcatt ctctagtgaa aaaccttgtt ggcataaaaa
     6661 ggctaattga ttttcgagag tttcatactg tttttctgta ggccgtgtac ctaaatgtac
     6721 ttttgctcca tcgcgatgac ttagtaaagc acatctaaaa cttttagcgt tattacgtaa
     6781 aaaatcttgc cagctttccc cttctaaagg gcaaaagtga gtatggtgcc tatctaacat
     6841 ctcaatggct aaggcgtcga gcaaagcccg cttatttttt acatgccaat acaatgtagg
     6901 ctgctctaca cctagcttct gggcgagttt acgggttgtt aaaccttcga ttccgacctc
     6961 attaagcagc tctaatgcgc tgttaatcac tttactttta tctaatctag acatcatATA
     7021 TAGCACTCCT TTAAACTAAT TAATATTACT TTAGCACGTT CTGAAACATT TTGGGTTATT
     7081 TACCGTATAC TTGATTGTAA AACAAAAGGG AGGAAATttt tcagtataaa taagctatag
     7141 agtataggtg acttccctat cagtgataga gaCtataaaa atccctatca gtgatagaga
     7201 taaggaggct ttccataATG ggttctcacc accaccacca tcacACAGGA AGTGGGACGA
//
