# Supplementary material for: A genetic platform for a biocementation bacterium
Source: bioRxiv preprint, doi:10.64898/2025.12.05.692644, version 1 (2025-12-06)
Supplement: Plasmid Sequences [file 692644_file03.zip › Sporosarcina Plasmid Vectors/Promoter library variant plasmids/pGLU_511_84.gb]

LOCUS       pGLU_511_84             7260 bp ds-DNA     circular     02-DEC-2025
DEFINITION  .
FEATURES             Location/Qualifiers
     prokaryote t... 703..760
                     /label="TAmarelleT7"
                     /ApEinfo_revcolor="#f58a5e"
                     /ApEinfo_fwdcolor="#f58a5e"
     miscellaneous   774..1019
                     /label="oriT"
                     /ApEinfo_revcolor="#84b0dc"
                     /ApEinfo_fwdcolor="#84b0dc"
     miscellaneous   1043..1082
                     /label="UNSX"
                     /ApEinfo_revcolor="#9eafd2"
                     /ApEinfo_fwdcolor="#9eafd2"
     prokaryote p... 1083..1114
                     /label="L2U8H11"
                     /ApEinfo_revcolor="#75c6a9"
                     /ApEinfo_fwdcolor="#75c6a9"
     primer_bind     complement(1167..1187)
                     /label="M13-rev"
                     /ApEinfo_revcolor="#85dae9"
                     /ApEinfo_fwdcolor="#85dae9"
     primer_bind     complement(1171..1187)
                     /label="M13 rev"
                     /ApEinfo_revcolor="#c7b0e3"
                     /ApEinfo_fwdcolor="#c7b0e3"
     ori             1377..1765
                     /label="R6K ORI"
                     /ApEinfo_revcolor="#85dae9"
                     /ApEinfo_fwdcolor="#85dae9"
     terminator      1914..2008
                     /label="lambda t0 terminator"
                     /ApEinfo_revcolor="#faac61"
                     /ApEinfo_fwdcolor="#faac61"
     CDS             complement(2029..2688)
                     /label="cat"
                     /ApEinfo_revcolor="#ffef86"
                     /ApEinfo_fwdcolor="#ffef86"
     promoter        complement(2689..2791)
                     /label="Pcat"
                     /ApEinfo_revcolor="#9eafd2"
                     /ApEinfo_fwdcolor="#9eafd2"
     primer_bind     2892..2909
                     /label="M13-fwd"
                     /ApEinfo_revcolor="#85dae9"
                     /ApEinfo_fwdcolor="#85dae9"
     primer_bind     2893..2909
                     /label="M13 fwd"
                     /ApEinfo_revcolor="#d59687"
                     /ApEinfo_fwdcolor="#d59687"
     prokaryote t... 2962..2991
                     /label="L2U5H11"
                     /ApEinfo_revcolor="#f8d3a9"
                     /ApEinfo_fwdcolor="#f8d3a9"
     miscellaneous   2992..3031
                     /label="UNS1"
                     /ApEinfo_revcolor="#9eafd2"
                     /ApEinfo_fwdcolor="#9eafd2"
     spacer          2992..3031
                     /label="UNS_1"
                     /ApEinfo_revcolor="#c6c9d1"
                     /ApEinfo_fwdcolor="#c6c9d1"
     Primer site     3055..3084
                     /label="F-skpp-asm-15-mer-2x"
                     /ApEinfo_revcolor="#f58a5e"
                     /ApEinfo_fwdcolor="#f58a5e"
     misc_feature    3055..3084
                     /label="F primer binding"
                     /ApEinfo_revcolor="#d6b295"
                     /ApEinfo_fwdcolor="#d6b295"
     ORI barcode     3055..3134
                     /label="ORI_BC_30"
                     /ApEinfo_revcolor="#faac61"
                     /ApEinfo_fwdcolor="#faac61"
     Barcode         3085..3104
                     /label="BC.0030"
                     /ApEinfo_revcolor="#c6c9d1"
                     /ApEinfo_fwdcolor="#c6c9d1"
     Primer site     3105..3134
                     /label="R-skpp-asm-15-mer-2x"
                     /ApEinfo_revcolor="#f58a5e"
                     /ApEinfo_fwdcolor="#f58a5e"
     misc_feature    complement(3105..3134)
                     /label="R primer binding"
                     /ApEinfo_revcolor="#d6b295"
                     /ApEinfo_fwdcolor="#d6b295"
     ORI             3139..4870
                     /label="pTHT15 ORI"
                     /ApEinfo_revcolor="#f58a5e"
                     /ApEinfo_fwdcolor="#f58a5e"
     prokaryote p... 4884..5335
                     /label="PermC"
                     /ApEinfo_revcolor="#faac61"
                     /ApEinfo_fwdcolor="#faac61"
     RBS             5204..5214
                     /label="bsRBS"
                     /ApEinfo_revcolor="#b7e6d7"
                     /ApEinfo_fwdcolor="#b7e6d7"
     CDS             5337..6071
                     /label="ermC"
                     /ApEinfo_revcolor="#ffef86"
                     /ApEinfo_fwdcolor="#ffef86"
     prokaryote t... 6076..6161
                     /label="TermC"
                     /ApEinfo_revcolor="#f8d3a9"
                     /ApEinfo_fwdcolor="#f8d3a9"
     misc_feature    6170..6209
                     /label="UNS_8"
                     /ApEinfo_revcolor="#c6c9d1"
                     /ApEinfo_fwdcolor="#c6c9d1"
     prokaryote t... complement(6210..6390)
                     /label="TAmarelleT9"
                     /ApEinfo_revcolor="#f58a5e"
                     /ApEinfo_fwdcolor="#f58a5e"
     misc_feature    complement(6394..7017)
                     /label="tetR"
                     /ApEinfo_revcolor="#f58a5e"
                     /ApEinfo_fwdcolor="#f58a5e"
     prokaryote p... 7018..7117
                     /label="P4"
                     /ApEinfo_revcolor="#f58a5e"
                     /ApEinfo_fwdcolor="#f58a5e"
     prokaryote p... 7118..7217
                     /label="P21_cp"
                     /ApEinfo_revcolor="#f58a5e"
                     /ApEinfo_fwdcolor="#f58a5e"
     misc_feature    7162..7180
                     /label="Tet Operator"
                     /ApEinfo_revcolor="#84b0dc"
                     /ApEinfo_fwdcolor="#84b0dc"
     misc_feature    7187..7205
                     /label="Tet Operator"
                     /ApEinfo_revcolor="#84b0dc"
                     /ApEinfo_fwdcolor="#84b0dc"
     NGS barcode     7245..7259
                     /label="Barcode 84"
                     /ApEinfo_revcolor="#faac61"
                     /ApEinfo_fwdcolor="#faac61"
     CDS             7260..698
                     /label="mScarlet-I"
                     /ApEinfo_revcolor="#ffef86"
                     /ApEinfo_fwdcolor="#ffef86"
ORIGIN
        1 TGGTGAGTAA GGGTGAAGCC GTGATTAAAG AGTTCATGCG CTTCAAAGTG CATATGGAGG
       61 GCTCAATGAA CGGCCATGAA TTTGAAATTG AAGGTGAAGG AGAAGGCCGT CCGTATGAGG
      121 GCACCCAGAC CGCCAAACTG AAAGTCACAA AGGGTGGCCC GCTGCCGTTT TCGTGGGATA
      181 TTTTATCCCC TCAATTCATG TACGGCAGCC GGGCGTTTAT TAAACACCCG GCGGATATCC
      241 CGGATTACTA TAAGCAATCT TTTCCAGAAG GCTTTAAATG GGAGCGCGTG ATGAATTTTG
      301 AAGACGGAGG TGCTGTTACC GTGACCCAGG ACACGAGCTT AGAAGACGGT ACCTTGATCT
      361 ATAAGGTAAA GCTGCGTGGT ACCAATTTCC CGCCGGATGG GCCAGTTATG CAGAAAAAGA
      421 CTATGGGCTG GGAAGCATCG ACGGAGCGTC TTTACCCCGA AGACGGCGTC CTGAAAGGCG
      481 ATATTAAAAT GGCCCTGCGA CTGAAAGACG GCGGTCGCTA CCTTGCAGAT TTCAAAACAA
      541 CGTATAAAGC GAAAAAACCT GTGCAGATGC CCGGGGCGTA CAACGTTGAT CGCAAACTAG
      601 ATATCACTTC ACACAACGAA GATTACACGG TAGTCGAACA GTATGAACGT AGCGAGGGGC
      661 GCCATAGCAC CGGAGGCATG GATGAACTCT ATAAATAAGC TTCGCTCGTG CTCGCCGCGA
      721 CCTTCCTCTT CATGCACCTC TTCGGCATCG GGCTGCACAA CGCTACAGAG GAGCTTTTCC
      781 GCTGCATAAC CCTGCTTCGG GGTCATTATA GCGATTTTTT CGGTATATCC ATCCTTTTTC
      841 GCACGATATA CAGGATTTTG CCAAAGGGTT CGTGTAGACT TTCCTTGGTG TATCCAACGG
      901 CGTCAGCCGG GCAGGATAGG TGAAGTAGGC CCACCCGCGA GCGGGTGTTC CTTCTTCACT
      961 GTCCCTTATT CGCACCTGGC GGTGCTCAAC GGGAATCCTG CTCTGCGAGG CTGGCCGTAC
     1021 GCTAGGTATA CTTGAGACCA CCCCAGGATA CATAGATTAC CACAACTCCG AGCCCTTCCA
     1081 CCTAGCGTGC TAACCACGCA CGCTATTGTT GTATAGGCTA GGTGGAGGCT CAGTGATGAT
     1141 AAGTCTGCGA TGGTGGATGC ATGTGTCATG GTCATAGCTG TTTCCTGTGT GAAATTGTTA
     1201 TCCGCTCAGA GGGCACAATC CTATTCCGCG CTATCCGACA ATCTCCAAGA CATTAGGTGG
     1261 AGTTCAGTTC GGCGTATGGC ATATGTCGCT GGAAAGAACA TGTGAGCAAA AGGCCAGCAA
     1321 AAGGCCAGGA ACCGTAAAAA GGCCGCGTTG CTGGCGTTac agctgggcgc gccccatgtc
     1381 agccgttaag tgttcctgtg tcactcaaaa ttgctttgag aggctctaag ggcttctcag
     1441 tgcgttacat ccctggcttg ttgtccacaa ccgttaaacc ttaaaggctt taaaagcctt
     1501 atatattctt ttttttctta taaaacttaa aaccttagag gctatttaag ttgctgattt
     1561 atattaattt tattgttcaa acatgagagc ttagtacgtg aaacatgaga gcttagtacg
     1621 ttagccatga gagcttagta cgttagccat gagggtttag ttcgttaaac atgagagctt
     1681 agtacgttaa acatgagagc ttagtacgtg aaacatgaga gcttagtacg tactatcaac
     1741 aggttgaact gctgatcttc agatcggcgc gccggccggc cGAAGATCCT TTGATCTTTT
     1801 CTACGGGGTC TGACGCTCTA TTCAACAAAG CCGCCGTCCC GTCAAGTCAG CGTAAATGGG
     1861 TAGGGGGCTT CAAATCGTCC CCCCATACGA TATAAGTTGT TACTAGTGCT TGGATTCTCA
     1921 CCAATAAAAA ACGCCCGGCG GCAACCGAGC GTTCTGAACA AATCCAGATG GAGTTCTGAG
     1981 GTCATTACTG GATCTATCAA CAGGAGTCCA AGCGAGCTCG ATATCAAATT ACGCCCCGCC
     2041 CTGCCACTCA TCGCAGTACT GTTGTAATTC ATTAAGCATT CTGCCGACAT GGAAGCCATC
     2101 ACAAACGGCA TGATGAACCT GAATCGCCAG CGGCATCAGC ACCTTGTCGC CTTGCGTATA
     2161 ATATTTGCCC ATGGTGAAAA CGGGGGCGAA GAAGTTGTCC ATATTGGCCA CGTTTAAATC
     2221 AAAACTGGTG AAACTCACCC AGGGATTGGC TGAGACGAAA AACATATTCT CAATAAACCC
     2281 TTTAGGGAAA TAGGCCAGGT TTTCACCGTA ACACGCCACA TCTTGCGAAT ATATGTGTAG
     2341 AAACTGCCGG AAATCGTCGT GGTATTCACT CCAGAGCGAT GAAAACGTTT CAGTTTGCTC
     2401 ATGGAAAACG GTGTAACAAG GGTGAACACT ATCCCATATC ACCAGCTCAC CGTCTTTCAT
     2461 TGCCATACGA AATTCCGGAT GAGCATTCAT CAGGCGGGCA AGAATGTGAA TAAAGGCCGG
     2521 ATAAAACTTG TGCTTATTTT TCTTTACGGT CTTTAAAAAG GCCGTAATAT CCAGCTGAAC
     2581 GGTCTGGTTA TAGGTACATT GAGCAACTGA CTGAAATGCC TCAAAATGTT CTTTACGATG
     2641 CCATTGGGAT ATATCAACGG TGGTATATCC AGTGATTTTT TTCTCCATTT TAGCTTCCTT
     2701 AGCTCCTGAA AATCTCGATA ACTCAAAAAA TACGCCCGGT AGTGATCTTA TTTCATTATG
     2761 GTGAAAGTTG GAACCTCTTA CGTGCCGATC AACGTCTCAT TGATACCTGA AACAAAACCC
     2821 ATCGTACGGC CAAGGAAGTC TCCAATAACT GTGATCCACC ACAAGCGCCA GGGTTTTCCC
     2881 AGTCACGACG TTGTAAAACG ACGGCCAGTC ATGCATAATC CGCACGCATC TGGAATAAGG
     2941 AAGTGCCATT CCGCCTGACC TTAGCGTGCG AACAGCACGC TATTGTTGTA TCATTACTCG
     3001 CATCCATTCT CAGGCTGTCT CGTCTCGTCT CCGAGGTCTC AGGAGAATGA GTCAGGGTCA
     3061 CGCGTAGGAC GCGTCGAGTA GGGTTTCTTG TCGACTCCAT GTCAGTTCCG CAGCCACACG
     3121 CCGTGTGAAG CTGGGGAGGT TCATTTGATA TGCCTCCTAA ATTTTTATCT AAAGTGAATT
     3181 TAGGAGGCTT ACTTGTCTGC TTTCTTCATT AGAATCAATC CTTTTTTAAA AGTCAATCCC
     3241 GTTTGTTGAA CTACTCTTTA ATAAAATAAT TTTTCCGTTC CCAATTCCAC ATTGCAATAA
     3301 TAGAAAATCC ATCTTCATCG GCTTTTTCGT CATCATCTGT ATGAATCAAA TCGCCTTCTT
     3361 CTGTGTCATC AAGGTTTAAT TTTTTATGTA TTTCTTTTAA CAAACCACCA TAGGAGATTA
     3421 ACCTTTTACG GTGTAAACCT TCCTCCAAAT CAGACAAACG TTTCAAATTC TTTTCTTCAT
     3481 CATCGGTCAT AAAATCCGTA TCCTTTACAG GATATTTTGC AGTTTCGTCA ATTGCCGATT
     3541 GTATATCCGA TTTATATTTA TTTTTCGGTC GAATCATTTG AACTTTTACA TTTGGATCAT
     3601 AGTCTAATTT CATTGCCTTT TTCCAAAATT GAATCCATTG TTTTTGATTC ACGTAGTTTT
     3661 CTGTATTCTT AAAATAAGTT GGTTCCACAC ATACCAATAC ATGCATGTGC TGATTATAAG
     3721 AATTATCTTT ATTATTTATT GTCACTTCCG TTGCACGCAT AAAACCAACA AGATTTTTAT
     3781 TAATTTTTTT ATATTGCATC ATTCGGCGAA ATCCTTGAGC CATATCTGAC AAACTCTTAT
     3841 TTAATTCTTC GCCATCATAA ACATTTTTAA CTGTTAATGT GAGAAACAAC CAACGAACTG
     3901 TTGGCTTTTG TTTAATAACT TCAGCAACAA CCTTTTGTGA CTGAATGCCA TGTTTCATTG
     3961 CTCTCCTCCA GTTGCACATT GGACAAAGCC TGGATTTACA AAACCACACT CGATACAACT
     4021 TTCTTTCGCC TGTTTCACGA TTTTGTTTAT ACTCTAATAT TTCAGCACAA TCTTTTACTC
     4081 TTTCAGCCTT TTTAAATTCA AGAATATGCA GAAGTTCAAA GTAATCAACA TTAGCGATTT
     4141 TCTTTTCTCT CCATGGCCTC ACTTTTCCAC TTTTTGTCTT GTCCACTAAA ACCCTTGATT
     4201 TTTCATCTGA ATAAATGCTA CTATTAGGAC ACATAATATT AAAAGAAACC CCCATCTATT
     4261 TAGTTATTTG TTTGGTCACT TATAACTTTA ACAGATGGGG TTTTTCTGTG CAACCAATTT
     4321 TAAGGGTTTT CAATACTTTA AAACACATAC ATACCAACAC TTCAACGCAC CTTTCAGCAA
     4381 CTAAAATAAA AATGACGTTA TTTCTATATG TATCAAGAAT AGAAAGAACT CGTTTTTCGC
     4441 TACGCTCAAA ACGCAAAAAA AGCACTCATT CGAGTGCTTT TTCTTATCGC TCCAAATCAT
     4501 GCGATTTTTT CCTCTTTGCT TTTCTTTGCT CACGAAGTTC TCGATCACGC TGCAAAACAT
     4561 CTTGAAGCGA AAAAGTATTC TTCTTTTCTT CCGATCGCTC ATGCTGACGC ACGAAAAGCC
     4621 CTCTAGGCGC ATAGGAACAA CTCCTAAATG CATGTGAGGG GTTTTCTCGT CCATGTGAAC
     4681 AGTCGCATAC GCAATATTTT GTTTCCCATA CTGCATTAAT GAATCGGCCA ACGCGCGGGG
     4741 AGAGGCGGTT TGCGTATTGG GCGCTCTTGC GCTTCCTCGC TCACTGACTC GCTGCGCTCG
     4801 GTCGTTCGGC TGCGGCGAGC GGTATCAGCT CACTCAAAGG CGGTAATACG GTTATCCACA
     4861 GAATCAGGGG CGCTAGCAAG GAGGATCCTT TAACTCTGGC AACCCTCAAA ATTGAATGAG
     4921 ACATGCTACA CCTCCGGATA ATAAATATAT ATAAACGTAT ATAGATTTCA TAAAGTCTAA
     4981 CACACTAGAC TTATTTACTT CGTAATTAAG TCGTTAAACC GTGTGCTCTA CGACCAAAAC
     5041 TATAAAACCT TTAAGAACTT TCTTTTTTTA CAAGAAAAAA GAAATTAGAT AAATCTCTCA
     5101 TATCTTTTAT TCAATAATCG CATCCGATTG CAGTATAAAT TTAACGATCA CTCATCATGT
     5161 TCATATTTAT CAGAGGTCGT GCTATAATTA TACTAATTTT ATAAGGAGGA AAAAATATGG
     5221 GCATTTTTAG TATTTTTGTA ATCAGCACAG TTCATTATCA ACCAAACAAA AAATAAGTGG
     5281 TTATAATGAA TCGTTAATAA GCAAAATTCA TATAACCAAA TTAAAGAGGG TTATAAATGA
     5341 ACGAGAAAAA TATAAAACAC AGTCAAAACT TTATTACTTC AAAACATAAT ATAGATAAAA
     5401 TAATGACAAA TATAAGATTA AATGAACATG ATAATATCTT TGAAATCGGC TCAGGAAAAG
     5461 GCCATTTTAC CCTTGAATTA GTAAAGAGGT GTAATTTCGT AACTGCCATT GAAATAGACC
     5521 ATAAATTATG CAAAACTACA GAAAATAAAC TTGTTGATCA CGATAATTTC CAAGTTTTAA
     5581 ACAAGGATAT ATTGCAGTTT AAATTTCCTA AAAACCAATC CTATAAAATA TATGGTAATA
     5641 TACCTTATAA CATAAGTACG GATATAATAC GCAAAATTGT TTTTGATAGT ATAGCTAATG
     5701 AGATTTATTT AATCGTGGAA TACGGGTTTG CTAAAAGATT ATTAAATACA AAACGCTCAT
     5761 TGGCATTACT TTTAATGGCA GAAGTTGATA TTTCTATATT AAGTATGGTT CCAAGAGAAT
     5821 ATTTTCATCC TAAACCTAAA GTGAATAGCT CACTTATCAG ATTAAGTAGA AAAAAATCAA
     5881 GAATATCACA CAAAGATAAA CAAAAGTATA ATTATTTCGT TATGAAATGG GTTAACAAAG
     5941 AATACAAGAA AATATTTACA AAAAATCAAT TTAACAATTC CTTAAAACAT GCAGGAATTG
     6001 ACGATTTAAA CAATATTAGC TTTGAACAAT TCTTATCTCT TTTCAATAGC TATAAATTAT
     6061 TTAATAAGTA AGCTTGTTAA GGGATGCATA AACTGCATCC CTTAACTTGT TTTTCGTGTG
     6121 CCTATTTTTT GTGAATCGAT TATGTCTTTT GCGCAGTCGG CCGCTATACC CTCGTCTCAA
     6181 CCAAAGCAAT CAACCCATCA ACCACCTGGT CGTTGGGATT GTCCTGACCG AAGCGGGACA
     6241 GGTCCACGAG CAGGCAATGC TTGTTGGGCA TGGTGAGGTG GATGTCTTTC ACTTCCGGCA
     6301 CGCAGCCGAG GACTTTTTGC GCCATATCGT AAAGTGTGTG CTGAACGGAT TCGCTTTCGT
     6361 GTTCAGCGAA AGAGGCGAGA AGGAGATTCC ttaagaccca ctttcacatt taagttgttt
     6421 ttctaatccg catatgatca attcaaggcc gaataagaag gctggctctg caccttggtg
     6481 atcaaataat tcgatagctt gtcgtaataa tggcggcata ctatcagtag taggtgtttc
     6541 cctttcttct ttagcgactt gatgctcttg atcttccaat acgcaaccta aagtaaaatg
     6601 ccccacagcg ctgagtgcat ataatgcatt ctctagtgaa aaaccttgtt ggcataaaaa
     6661 ggctaattga ttttcgagag tttcatactg tttttctgta ggccgtgtac ctaaatgtac
     6721 ttttgctcca tcgcgatgac ttagtaaagc acatctaaaa cttttagcgt tattacgtaa
     6781 aaaatcttgc cagctttccc cttctaaagg gcaaaagtga gtatggtgcc tatctaacat
     6841 ctcaatggct aaggcgtcga gcaaagcccg cttatttttt acatgccaat acaatgtagg
     6901 ctgctctaca cctagcttct gggcgagttt acgggttgtt aaaccttcga ttccgacctc
     6961 attaagcagc tctaatgcgc tgttaatcac tttactttta tctaatctag acatcatGGA
     7021 GCCTACCTCC CTTTAGTCTT ATCGCTGGCA ACTGGATTTT TATAAGTAAG TAAGGAGAAA
     7081 GCAGTCACTT TCCCCTTACT TTAAATATGA TTCAACTtcg acgcattccg aactattttt
     7141 ctatttgccg aagtattgac ttccctatca gtgatagaga gtatagtccc tatcagtgat
     7201 agagaAGGAG GTTTTTAATG ggttctcacc accaccacca tcacACTAGT TCAAGTTCAA
//
