# Supplementary material for: A genetic platform for a biocementation bacterium
Source: bioRxiv preprint, doi:10.64898/2025.12.05.692644, version 1 (2025-12-06)
Supplement: Plasmid Sequences [file 692644_file03.zip › Sporosarcina Plasmid Vectors/Promoter library variant plasmids/pGLU_511_12.gb]

LOCUS       pGLU_511_12             7260 bp ds-DNA     circular     02-DEC-2025
DEFINITION  .
FEATURES             Location/Qualifiers
     prokaryote t... 703..760
                     /label="TAmarelleT7"
                     /ApEinfo_revcolor="#f58a5e"
                     /ApEinfo_fwdcolor="#f58a5e"
     miscellaneous   774..1019
                     /label="oriT"
                     /ApEinfo_revcolor="#84b0dc"
                     /ApEinfo_fwdcolor="#84b0dc"
     miscellaneous   1043..1082
                     /label="UNSX"
                     /ApEinfo_revcolor="#9eafd2"
                     /ApEinfo_fwdcolor="#9eafd2"
     prokaryote p... 1083..1114
                     /label="L2U8H11"
                     /ApEinfo_revcolor="#75c6a9"
                     /ApEinfo_fwdcolor="#75c6a9"
     primer_bind     complement(1167..1187)
                     /label="M13-rev"
                     /ApEinfo_revcolor="#85dae9"
                     /ApEinfo_fwdcolor="#85dae9"
     primer_bind     complement(1171..1187)
                     /label="M13 rev"
                     /ApEinfo_revcolor="#c7b0e3"
                     /ApEinfo_fwdcolor="#c7b0e3"
     ori             1377..1765
                     /label="R6K ORI"
                     /ApEinfo_revcolor="#85dae9"
                     /ApEinfo_fwdcolor="#85dae9"
     terminator      1914..2008
                     /label="lambda t0 terminator"
                     /ApEinfo_revcolor="#faac61"
                     /ApEinfo_fwdcolor="#faac61"
     CDS             complement(2029..2688)
                     /label="cat"
                     /ApEinfo_revcolor="#ffef86"
                     /ApEinfo_fwdcolor="#ffef86"
     promoter        complement(2689..2791)
                     /label="Pcat"
                     /ApEinfo_revcolor="#9eafd2"
                     /ApEinfo_fwdcolor="#9eafd2"
     primer_bind     2892..2909
                     /label="M13-fwd"
                     /ApEinfo_revcolor="#85dae9"
                     /ApEinfo_fwdcolor="#85dae9"
     primer_bind     2893..2909
                     /label="M13 fwd"
                     /ApEinfo_revcolor="#d59687"
                     /ApEinfo_fwdcolor="#d59687"
     prokaryote t... 2962..2991
                     /label="L2U5H11"
                     /ApEinfo_revcolor="#f8d3a9"
                     /ApEinfo_fwdcolor="#f8d3a9"
     spacer          2992..3031
                     /label="UNS_1"
                     /ApEinfo_revcolor="#c6c9d1"
                     /ApEinfo_fwdcolor="#c6c9d1"
     miscellaneous   2992..3031
                     /label="UNS1"
                     /ApEinfo_revcolor="#9eafd2"
                     /ApEinfo_fwdcolor="#9eafd2"
     Primer site     3055..3084
                     /label="F-skpp-asm-15-mer-2x"
                     /ApEinfo_revcolor="#f58a5e"
                     /ApEinfo_fwdcolor="#f58a5e"
     misc_feature    3055..3084
                     /label="F primer binding"
                     /ApEinfo_revcolor="#d6b295"
                     /ApEinfo_fwdcolor="#d6b295"
     ORI barcode     3055..3134
                     /label="ORI_BC_30"
                     /ApEinfo_revcolor="#faac61"
                     /ApEinfo_fwdcolor="#faac61"
     Barcode         3085..3104
                     /label="BC.0030"
                     /ApEinfo_revcolor="#c6c9d1"
                     /ApEinfo_fwdcolor="#c6c9d1"
     Primer site     3105..3134
                     /label="R-skpp-asm-15-mer-2x"
                     /ApEinfo_revcolor="#f58a5e"
                     /ApEinfo_fwdcolor="#f58a5e"
     misc_feature    complement(3105..3134)
                     /label="R primer binding"
                     /ApEinfo_revcolor="#d6b295"
                     /ApEinfo_fwdcolor="#d6b295"
     ORI             3139..4870
                     /label="pTHT15 ORI"
                     /ApEinfo_revcolor="#f58a5e"
                     /ApEinfo_fwdcolor="#f58a5e"
     prokaryote p... 4884..5335
                     /label="PermC"
                     /ApEinfo_revcolor="#faac61"
                     /ApEinfo_fwdcolor="#faac61"
     RBS             5204..5214
                     /label="bsRBS"
                     /ApEinfo_revcolor="#b7e6d7"
                     /ApEinfo_fwdcolor="#b7e6d7"
     CDS             5337..6071
                     /label="ermC"
                     /ApEinfo_revcolor="#ffef86"
                     /ApEinfo_fwdcolor="#ffef86"
     prokaryote t... 6076..6161
                     /label="TermC"
                     /ApEinfo_revcolor="#f8d3a9"
                     /ApEinfo_fwdcolor="#f8d3a9"
     misc_feature    6170..6209
                     /label="UNS_8"
                     /ApEinfo_revcolor="#c6c9d1"
                     /ApEinfo_fwdcolor="#c6c9d1"
     prokaryote t... complement(6210..6390)
                     /label="TAmarelleT9"
                     /ApEinfo_revcolor="#f58a5e"
                     /ApEinfo_fwdcolor="#f58a5e"
     misc_feature    complement(6394..7017)
                     /label="tetR"
                     /ApEinfo_revcolor="#f58a5e"
                     /ApEinfo_fwdcolor="#f58a5e"
     prokaryote p... 7018..7117
                     /label="P4"
                     /ApEinfo_revcolor="#f58a5e"
                     /ApEinfo_fwdcolor="#f58a5e"
     prokaryote p... 7118..7217
                     /label="P1_c"
                     /ApEinfo_revcolor="#f58a5e"
                     /ApEinfo_fwdcolor="#f58a5e"
     misc_feature    7154..7172
                     /label="Tet Operator"
                     /ApEinfo_revcolor="#84b0dc"
                     /ApEinfo_fwdcolor="#84b0dc"
     NGS barcode     7245..7259
                     /label="Barcode 12"
                     /ApEinfo_revcolor="#faac61"
                     /ApEinfo_fwdcolor="#faac61"
     CDS             7260..698
                     /label="mScarlet-I"
                     /ApEinfo_revcolor="#ffef86"
                     /ApEinfo_fwdcolor="#ffef86"
ORIGIN
        1 TGGTGAGTAA GGGTGAAGCC GTGATTAAAG AGTTCATGCG CTTCAAAGTG CATATGGAGG
       61 GCTCAATGAA CGGCCATGAA TTTGAAATTG AAGGTGAAGG AGAAGGCCGT CCGTATGAGG
      121 GCACCCAGAC CGCCAAACTG AAAGTCACAA AGGGTGGCCC GCTGCCGTTT TCGTGGGATA
      181 TTTTATCCCC TCAATTCATG TACGGCAGCC GGGCGTTTAT TAAACACCCG GCGGATATCC
      241 CGGATTACTA TAAGCAATCT TTTCCAGAAG GCTTTAAATG GGAGCGCGTG ATGAATTTTG
      301 AAGACGGAGG TGCTGTTACC GTGACCCAGG ACACGAGCTT AGAAGACGGT ACCTTGATCT
      361 ATAAGGTAAA GCTGCGTGGT ACCAATTTCC CGCCGGATGG GCCAGTTATG CAGAAAAAGA
      421 CTATGGGCTG GGAAGCATCG ACGGAGCGTC TTTACCCCGA AGACGGCGTC CTGAAAGGCG
      481 ATATTAAAAT GGCCCTGCGA CTGAAAGACG GCGGTCGCTA CCTTGCAGAT TTCAAAACAA
      541 CGTATAAAGC GAAAAAACCT GTGCAGATGC CCGGGGCGTA CAACGTTGAT CGCAAACTAG
      601 ATATCACTTC ACACAACGAA GATTACACGG TAGTCGAACA GTATGAACGT AGCGAGGGGC
      661 GCCATAGCAC CGGAGGCATG GATGAACTCT ATAAATAAGC TTCGCTCGTG CTCGCCGCGA
      721 CCTTCCTCTT CATGCACCTC TTCGGCATCG GGCTGCACAA CGCTACAGAG GAGCTTTTCC
      781 GCTGCATAAC CCTGCTTCGG GGTCATTATA GCGATTTTTT CGGTATATCC ATCCTTTTTC
      841 GCACGATATA CAGGATTTTG CCAAAGGGTT CGTGTAGACT TTCCTTGGTG TATCCAACGG
      901 CGTCAGCCGG GCAGGATAGG TGAAGTAGGC CCACCCGCGA GCGGGTGTTC CTTCTTCACT
      961 GTCCCTTATT CGCACCTGGC GGTGCTCAAC GGGAATCCTG CTCTGCGAGG CTGGCCGTAC
     1021 GCTAGGTATA CTTGAGACCA CCCCAGGATA CATAGATTAC CACAACTCCG AGCCCTTCCA
     1081 CCTAGCGTGC TAACCACGCA CGCTATTGTT GTATAGGCTA GGTGGAGGCT CAGTGATGAT
     1141 AAGTCTGCGA TGGTGGATGC ATGTGTCATG GTCATAGCTG TTTCCTGTGT GAAATTGTTA
     1201 TCCGCTCAGA GGGCACAATC CTATTCCGCG CTATCCGACA ATCTCCAAGA CATTAGGTGG
     1261 AGTTCAGTTC GGCGTATGGC ATATGTCGCT GGAAAGAACA TGTGAGCAAA AGGCCAGCAA
     1321 AAGGCCAGGA ACCGTAAAAA GGCCGCGTTG CTGGCGTTac agctgggcgc gccccatgtc
     1381 agccgttaag tgttcctgtg tcactcaaaa ttgctttgag aggctctaag ggcttctcag
     1441 tgcgttacat ccctggcttg ttgtccacaa ccgttaaacc ttaaaggctt taaaagcctt
     1501 atatattctt ttttttctta taaaacttaa aaccttagag gctatttaag ttgctgattt
     1561 atattaattt tattgttcaa acatgagagc ttagtacgtg aaacatgaga gcttagtacg
     1621 ttagccatga gagcttagta cgttagccat gagggtttag ttcgttaaac atgagagctt
     1681 agtacgttaa acatgagagc ttagtacgtg aaacatgaga gcttagtacg tactatcaac
     1741 aggttgaact gctgatcttc agatcggcgc gccggccggc cGAAGATCCT TTGATCTTTT
     1801 CTACGGGGTC TGACGCTCTA TTCAACAAAG CCGCCGTCCC GTCAAGTCAG CGTAAATGGG
     1861 TAGGGGGCTT CAAATCGTCC CCCCATACGA TATAAGTTGT TACTAGTGCT TGGATTCTCA
     1921 CCAATAAAAA ACGCCCGGCG GCAACCGAGC GTTCTGAACA AATCCAGATG GAGTTCTGAG
     1981 GTCATTACTG GATCTATCAA CAGGAGTCCA AGCGAGCTCG ATATCAAATT ACGCCCCGCC
     2041 CTGCCACTCA TCGCAGTACT GTTGTAATTC ATTAAGCATT CTGCCGACAT GGAAGCCATC
     2101 ACAAACGGCA TGATGAACCT GAATCGCCAG CGGCATCAGC ACCTTGTCGC CTTGCGTATA
     2161 ATATTTGCCC ATGGTGAAAA CGGGGGCGAA GAAGTTGTCC ATATTGGCCA CGTTTAAATC
     2221 AAAACTGGTG AAACTCACCC AGGGATTGGC TGAGACGAAA AACATATTCT CAATAAACCC
     2281 TTTAGGGAAA TAGGCCAGGT TTTCACCGTA ACACGCCACA TCTTGCGAAT ATATGTGTAG
     2341 AAACTGCCGG AAATCGTCGT GGTATTCACT CCAGAGCGAT GAAAACGTTT CAGTTTGCTC
     2401 ATGGAAAACG GTGTAACAAG GGTGAACACT ATCCCATATC ACCAGCTCAC CGTCTTTCAT
     2461 TGCCATACGA AATTCCGGAT GAGCATTCAT CAGGCGGGCA AGAATGTGAA TAAAGGCCGG
     2521 ATAAAACTTG TGCTTATTTT TCTTTACGGT CTTTAAAAAG GCCGTAATAT CCAGCTGAAC
     2581 GGTCTGGTTA TAGGTACATT GAGCAACTGA CTGAAATGCC TCAAAATGTT CTTTACGATG
     2641 CCATTGGGAT ATATCAACGG TGGTATATCC AGTGATTTTT TTCTCCATTT TAGCTTCCTT
     2701 AGCTCCTGAA AATCTCGATA ACTCAAAAAA TACGCCCGGT AGTGATCTTA TTTCATTATG
     2761 GTGAAAGTTG GAACCTCTTA CGTGCCGATC AACGTCTCAT TGATACCTGA AACAAAACCC
     2821 ATCGTACGGC CAAGGAAGTC TCCAATAACT GTGATCCACC ACAAGCGCCA GGGTTTTCCC
     2881 AGTCACGACG TTGTAAAACG ACGGCCAGTC ATGCATAATC CGCACGCATC TGGAATAAGG
     2941 AAGTGCCATT CCGCCTGACC TTAGCGTGCG AACAGCACGC TATTGTTGTA TCATTACTCG
     3001 CATCCATTCT CAGGCTGTCT CGTCTCGTCT CCGAGGTCTC AGGAGAATGA GTCAGGGTCA
     3061 CGCGTAGGAC GCGTCGAGTA GGGTTTCTTG TCGACTCCAT GTCAGTTCCG CAGCCACACG
     3121 CCGTGTGAAG CTGGGGAGGT TCATTTGATA TGCCTCCTAA ATTTTTATCT AAAGTGAATT
     3181 TAGGAGGCTT ACTTGTCTGC TTTCTTCATT AGAATCAATC CTTTTTTAAA AGTCAATCCC
     3241 GTTTGTTGAA CTACTCTTTA ATAAAATAAT TTTTCCGTTC CCAATTCCAC ATTGCAATAA
     3301 TAGAAAATCC ATCTTCATCG GCTTTTTCGT CATCATCTGT ATGAATCAAA TCGCCTTCTT
     3361 CTGTGTCATC AAGGTTTAAT TTTTTATGTA TTTCTTTTAA CAAACCACCA TAGGAGATTA
     3421 ACCTTTTACG GTGTAAACCT TCCTCCAAAT CAGACAAACG TTTCAAATTC TTTTCTTCAT
     3481 CATCGGTCAT AAAATCCGTA TCCTTTACAG GATATTTTGC AGTTTCGTCA ATTGCCGATT
     3541 GTATATCCGA TTTATATTTA TTTTTCGGTC GAATCATTTG AACTTTTACA TTTGGATCAT
     3601 AGTCTAATTT CATTGCCTTT TTCCAAAATT GAATCCATTG TTTTTGATTC ACGTAGTTTT
     3661 CTGTATTCTT AAAATAAGTT GGTTCCACAC ATACCAATAC ATGCATGTGC TGATTATAAG
     3721 AATTATCTTT ATTATTTATT GTCACTTCCG TTGCACGCAT AAAACCAACA AGATTTTTAT
     3781 TAATTTTTTT ATATTGCATC ATTCGGCGAA ATCCTTGAGC CATATCTGAC AAACTCTTAT
     3841 TTAATTCTTC GCCATCATAA ACATTTTTAA CTGTTAATGT GAGAAACAAC CAACGAACTG
     3901 TTGGCTTTTG TTTAATAACT TCAGCAACAA CCTTTTGTGA CTGAATGCCA TGTTTCATTG
     3961 CTCTCCTCCA GTTGCACATT GGACAAAGCC TGGATTTACA AAACCACACT CGATACAACT
     4021 TTCTTTCGCC TGTTTCACGA TTTTGTTTAT ACTCTAATAT TTCAGCACAA TCTTTTACTC
     4081 TTTCAGCCTT TTTAAATTCA AGAATATGCA GAAGTTCAAA GTAATCAACA TTAGCGATTT
     4141 TCTTTTCTCT CCATGGCCTC ACTTTTCCAC TTTTTGTCTT GTCCACTAAA ACCCTTGATT
     4201 TTTCATCTGA ATAAATGCTA CTATTAGGAC ACATAATATT AAAAGAAACC CCCATCTATT
     4261 TAGTTATTTG TTTGGTCACT TATAACTTTA ACAGATGGGG TTTTTCTGTG CAACCAATTT
     4321 TAAGGGTTTT CAATACTTTA AAACACATAC ATACCAACAC TTCAACGCAC CTTTCAGCAA
     4381 CTAAAATAAA AATGACGTTA TTTCTATATG TATCAAGAAT AGAAAGAACT CGTTTTTCGC
     4441 TACGCTCAAA ACGCAAAAAA AGCACTCATT CGAGTGCTTT TTCTTATCGC TCCAAATCAT
     4501 GCGATTTTTT CCTCTTTGCT TTTCTTTGCT CACGAAGTTC TCGATCACGC TGCAAAACAT
     4561 CTTGAAGCGA AAAAGTATTC TTCTTTTCTT CCGATCGCTC ATGCTGACGC ACGAAAAGCC
     4621 CTCTAGGCGC ATAGGAACAA CTCCTAAATG CATGTGAGGG GTTTTCTCGT CCATGTGAAC
     4681 AGTCGCATAC GCAATATTTT GTTTCCCATA CTGCATTAAT GAATCGGCCA ACGCGCGGGG
     4741 AGAGGCGGTT TGCGTATTGG GCGCTCTTGC GCTTCCTCGC TCACTGACTC GCTGCGCTCG
     4801 GTCGTTCGGC TGCGGCGAGC GGTATCAGCT CACTCAAAGG CGGTAATACG GTTATCCACA
     4861 GAATCAGGGG CGCTAGCAAG GAGGATCCTT TAACTCTGGC AACCCTCAAA ATTGAATGAG
     4921 ACATGCTACA CCTCCGGATA ATAAATATAT ATAAACGTAT ATAGATTTCA TAAAGTCTAA
     4981 CACACTAGAC TTATTTACTT CGTAATTAAG TCGTTAAACC GTGTGCTCTA CGACCAAAAC
     5041 TATAAAACCT TTAAGAACTT TCTTTTTTTA CAAGAAAAAA GAAATTAGAT AAATCTCTCA
     5101 TATCTTTTAT TCAATAATCG CATCCGATTG CAGTATAAAT TTAACGATCA CTCATCATGT
     5161 TCATATTTAT CAGAGGTCGT GCTATAATTA TACTAATTTT ATAAGGAGGA AAAAATATGG
     5221 GCATTTTTAG TATTTTTGTA ATCAGCACAG TTCATTATCA ACCAAACAAA AAATAAGTGG
     5281 TTATAATGAA TCGTTAATAA GCAAAATTCA TATAACCAAA TTAAAGAGGG TTATAAATGA
     5341 ACGAGAAAAA TATAAAACAC AGTCAAAACT TTATTACTTC AAAACATAAT ATAGATAAAA
     5401 TAATGACAAA TATAAGATTA AATGAACATG ATAATATCTT TGAAATCGGC TCAGGAAAAG
     5461 GCCATTTTAC CCTTGAATTA GTAAAGAGGT GTAATTTCGT AACTGCCATT GAAATAGACC
     5521 ATAAATTATG CAAAACTACA GAAAATAAAC TTGTTGATCA CGATAATTTC CAAGTTTTAA
     5581 ACAAGGATAT ATTGCAGTTT AAATTTCCTA AAAACCAATC CTATAAAATA TATGGTAATA
     5641 TACCTTATAA CATAAGTACG GATATAATAC GCAAAATTGT TTTTGATAGT ATAGCTAATG
     5701 AGATTTATTT AATCGTGGAA TACGGGTTTG CTAAAAGATT ATTAAATACA AAACGCTCAT
     5761 TGGCATTACT TTTAATGGCA GAAGTTGATA TTTCTATATT AAGTATGGTT CCAAGAGAAT
     5821 ATTTTCATCC TAAACCTAAA GTGAATAGCT CACTTATCAG ATTAAGTAGA AAAAAATCAA
     5881 GAATATCACA CAAAGATAAA CAAAAGTATA ATTATTTCGT TATGAAATGG GTTAACAAAG
     5941 AATACAAGAA AATATTTACA AAAAATCAAT TTAACAATTC CTTAAAACAT GCAGGAATTG
     6001 ACGATTTAAA CAATATTAGC TTTGAACAAT TCTTATCTCT TTTCAATAGC TATAAATTAT
     6061 TTAATAAGTA AGCTTGTTAA GGGATGCATA AACTGCATCC CTTAACTTGT TTTTCGTGTG
     6121 CCTATTTTTT GTGAATCGAT TATGTCTTTT GCGCAGTCGG CCGCTATACC CTCGTCTCAA
     6181 CCAAAGCAAT CAACCCATCA ACCACCTGGT CGTTGGGATT GTCCTGACCG AAGCGGGACA
     6241 GGTCCACGAG CAGGCAATGC TTGTTGGGCA TGGTGAGGTG GATGTCTTTC ACTTCCGGCA
     6301 CGCAGCCGAG GACTTTTTGC GCCATATCGT AAAGTGTGTG CTGAACGGAT TCGCTTTCGT
     6361 GTTCAGCGAA AGAGGCGAGA AGGAGATTCC ttaagaccca ctttcacatt taagttgttt
     6421 ttctaatccg catatgatca attcaaggcc gaataagaag gctggctctg caccttggtg
     6481 atcaaataat tcgatagctt gtcgtaataa tggcggcata ctatcagtag taggtgtttc
     6541 cctttcttct ttagcgactt gatgctcttg atcttccaat acgcaaccta aagtaaaatg
     6601 ccccacagcg ctgagtgcat ataatgcatt ctctagtgaa aaaccttgtt ggcataaaaa
     6661 ggctaattga ttttcgagag tttcatactg tttttctgta ggccgtgtac ctaaatgtac
     6721 ttttgctcca tcgcgatgac ttagtaaagc acatctaaaa cttttagcgt tattacgtaa
     6781 aaaatcttgc cagctttccc cttctaaagg gcaaaagtga gtatggtgcc tatctaacat
     6841 ctcaatggct aaggcgtcga gcaaagcccg cttatttttt acatgccaat acaatgtagg
     6901 ctgctctaca cctagcttct gggcgagttt acgggttgtt aaaccttcga ttccgacctc
     6961 attaagcagc tctaatgcgc tgttaatcac tttactttta tctaatctag acatcatGGA
     7021 GCCTACCTCC CTTTAGTCTT ATCGCTGGCA ACTGGATTTT TATAAGTAAG TAAGGAGAAA
     7081 GCAGTCACTT TCCCCTTACT TTAAATATGA TTCAACTttt tcagtataaa taagctatag
     7141 agtataggtg acttccctat cagtgataga gaCtataaaa ataaaaaact ttcatatact
     7201 taaggaggct ttccataATG ggttctcacc accaccacca tcacACAAGC ACTGCAACAA
//
