# Supplementary material for: A genetic platform for a biocementation bacterium
Source: bioRxiv preprint, doi:10.64898/2025.12.05.692644, version 1 (2025-12-06)
Supplement: Plasmid Sequences [file 692644_file03.zip › Sporosarcina Plasmid Vectors/Promoter library variant plasmids/pGLU_511_43.gb]

LOCUS       pGLU_511_43             7260 bp ds-DNA     circular     02-DEC-2025
DEFINITION  .
FEATURES             Location/Qualifiers
     prokaryote t... 703..760
                     /label="TAmarelleT7"
                     /ApEinfo_revcolor="#f58a5e"
                     /ApEinfo_fwdcolor="#f58a5e"
     miscellaneous   774..1019
                     /label="oriT"
                     /ApEinfo_revcolor="#84b0dc"
                     /ApEinfo_fwdcolor="#84b0dc"
     miscellaneous   1043..1082
                     /label="UNSX"
                     /ApEinfo_revcolor="#9eafd2"
                     /ApEinfo_fwdcolor="#9eafd2"
     prokaryote p... 1083..1114
                     /label="L2U8H11"
                     /ApEinfo_revcolor="#75c6a9"
                     /ApEinfo_fwdcolor="#75c6a9"
     primer_bind     complement(1167..1187)
                     /label="M13-rev"
                     /ApEinfo_revcolor="#85dae9"
                     /ApEinfo_fwdcolor="#85dae9"
     primer_bind     complement(1171..1187)
                     /label="M13 rev"
                     /ApEinfo_revcolor="#c7b0e3"
                     /ApEinfo_fwdcolor="#c7b0e3"
     ori             1377..1765
                     /label="R6K ORI"
                     /ApEinfo_revcolor="#85dae9"
                     /ApEinfo_fwdcolor="#85dae9"
     terminator      1914..2008
                     /label="lambda t0 terminator"
                     /ApEinfo_revcolor="#faac61"
                     /ApEinfo_fwdcolor="#faac61"
     CDS             complement(2029..2688)
                     /label="cat"
                     /ApEinfo_revcolor="#ffef86"
                     /ApEinfo_fwdcolor="#ffef86"
     promoter        complement(2689..2791)
                     /label="Pcat"
                     /ApEinfo_revcolor="#9eafd2"
                     /ApEinfo_fwdcolor="#9eafd2"
     primer_bind     2892..2909
                     /label="M13-fwd"
                     /ApEinfo_revcolor="#85dae9"
                     /ApEinfo_fwdcolor="#85dae9"
     primer_bind     2893..2909
                     /label="M13 fwd"
                     /ApEinfo_revcolor="#d59687"
                     /ApEinfo_fwdcolor="#d59687"
     prokaryote t... 2962..2991
                     /label="L2U5H11"
                     /ApEinfo_revcolor="#f8d3a9"
                     /ApEinfo_fwdcolor="#f8d3a9"
     miscellaneous   2992..3031
                     /label="UNS1"
                     /ApEinfo_revcolor="#9eafd2"
                     /ApEinfo_fwdcolor="#9eafd2"
     spacer          2992..3031
                     /label="UNS_1"
                     /ApEinfo_revcolor="#c6c9d1"
                     /ApEinfo_fwdcolor="#c6c9d1"
     Primer site     3055..3084
                     /label="F-skpp-asm-15-mer-2x"
                     /ApEinfo_revcolor="#f58a5e"
                     /ApEinfo_fwdcolor="#f58a5e"
     misc_feature    3055..3084
                     /label="F primer binding"
                     /ApEinfo_revcolor="#d6b295"
                     /ApEinfo_fwdcolor="#d6b295"
     ORI barcode     3055..3134
                     /label="ORI_BC_30"
                     /ApEinfo_revcolor="#faac61"
                     /ApEinfo_fwdcolor="#faac61"
     Barcode         3085..3104
                     /label="BC.0030"
                     /ApEinfo_revcolor="#c6c9d1"
                     /ApEinfo_fwdcolor="#c6c9d1"
     Primer site     3105..3134
                     /label="R-skpp-asm-15-mer-2x"
                     /ApEinfo_revcolor="#f58a5e"
                     /ApEinfo_fwdcolor="#f58a5e"
     misc_feature    complement(3105..3134)
                     /label="R primer binding"
                     /ApEinfo_revcolor="#d6b295"
                     /ApEinfo_fwdcolor="#d6b295"
     ORI             3139..4870
                     /label="pTHT15 ORI"
                     /ApEinfo_revcolor="#f58a5e"
                     /ApEinfo_fwdcolor="#f58a5e"
     prokaryote p... 4884..5335
                     /label="PermC"
                     /ApEinfo_revcolor="#faac61"
                     /ApEinfo_fwdcolor="#faac61"
     RBS             5204..5214
                     /label="bsRBS"
                     /ApEinfo_revcolor="#b7e6d7"
                     /ApEinfo_fwdcolor="#b7e6d7"
     CDS             5337..6071
                     /label="ermC"
                     /ApEinfo_revcolor="#ffef86"
                     /ApEinfo_fwdcolor="#ffef86"
     prokaryote t... 6076..6161
                     /label="TermC"
                     /ApEinfo_revcolor="#f8d3a9"
                     /ApEinfo_fwdcolor="#f8d3a9"
     misc_feature    6170..6209
                     /label="UNS_8"
                     /ApEinfo_revcolor="#c6c9d1"
                     /ApEinfo_fwdcolor="#c6c9d1"
     prokaryote t... complement(6210..6390)
                     /label="TAmarelleT9"
                     /ApEinfo_revcolor="#f58a5e"
                     /ApEinfo_fwdcolor="#f58a5e"
     misc_feature    complement(6394..7017)
                     /label="tetR"
                     /ApEinfo_revcolor="#f58a5e"
                     /ApEinfo_fwdcolor="#f58a5e"
     prokaryote p... 7018..7117
                     /label="P10"
                     /ApEinfo_revcolor="#f58a5e"
                     /ApEinfo_fwdcolor="#f58a5e"
     prokaryote p... 7118..7217
                     /label="P3_p"
                     /ApEinfo_revcolor="#f58a5e"
                     /ApEinfo_fwdcolor="#f58a5e"
     misc_feature    7182..7200
                     /label="Tet Operator"
                     /ApEinfo_revcolor="#84b0dc"
                     /ApEinfo_fwdcolor="#84b0dc"
     NGS barcode     7245..7259
                     /label="Barcode 43"
                     /ApEinfo_revcolor="#faac61"
                     /ApEinfo_fwdcolor="#faac61"
     CDS             7260..698
                     /label="mScarlet-I"
                     /ApEinfo_revcolor="#ffef86"
                     /ApEinfo_fwdcolor="#ffef86"
ORIGIN
        1 TGGTGAGTAA GGGTGAAGCC GTGATTAAAG AGTTCATGCG CTTCAAAGTG CATATGGAGG
       61 GCTCAATGAA CGGCCATGAA TTTGAAATTG AAGGTGAAGG AGAAGGCCGT CCGTATGAGG
      121 GCACCCAGAC CGCCAAACTG AAAGTCACAA AGGGTGGCCC GCTGCCGTTT TCGTGGGATA
      181 TTTTATCCCC TCAATTCATG TACGGCAGCC GGGCGTTTAT TAAACACCCG GCGGATATCC
      241 CGGATTACTA TAAGCAATCT TTTCCAGAAG GCTTTAAATG GGAGCGCGTG ATGAATTTTG
      301 AAGACGGAGG TGCTGTTACC GTGACCCAGG ACACGAGCTT AGAAGACGGT ACCTTGATCT
      361 ATAAGGTAAA GCTGCGTGGT ACCAATTTCC CGCCGGATGG GCCAGTTATG CAGAAAAAGA
      421 CTATGGGCTG GGAAGCATCG ACGGAGCGTC TTTACCCCGA AGACGGCGTC CTGAAAGGCG
      481 ATATTAAAAT GGCCCTGCGA CTGAAAGACG GCGGTCGCTA CCTTGCAGAT TTCAAAACAA
      541 CGTATAAAGC GAAAAAACCT GTGCAGATGC CCGGGGCGTA CAACGTTGAT CGCAAACTAG
      601 ATATCACTTC ACACAACGAA GATTACACGG TAGTCGAACA GTATGAACGT AGCGAGGGGC
      661 GCCATAGCAC CGGAGGCATG GATGAACTCT ATAAATAAGC TTCGCTCGTG CTCGCCGCGA
      721 CCTTCCTCTT CATGCACCTC TTCGGCATCG GGCTGCACAA CGCTACAGAG GAGCTTTTCC
      781 GCTGCATAAC CCTGCTTCGG GGTCATTATA GCGATTTTTT CGGTATATCC ATCCTTTTTC
      841 GCACGATATA CAGGATTTTG CCAAAGGGTT CGTGTAGACT TTCCTTGGTG TATCCAACGG
      901 CGTCAGCCGG GCAGGATAGG TGAAGTAGGC CCACCCGCGA GCGGGTGTTC CTTCTTCACT
      961 GTCCCTTATT CGCACCTGGC GGTGCTCAAC GGGAATCCTG CTCTGCGAGG CTGGCCGTAC
     1021 GCTAGGTATA CTTGAGACCA CCCCAGGATA CATAGATTAC CACAACTCCG AGCCCTTCCA
     1081 CCTAGCGTGC TAACCACGCA CGCTATTGTT GTATAGGCTA GGTGGAGGCT CAGTGATGAT
     1141 AAGTCTGCGA TGGTGGATGC ATGTGTCATG GTCATAGCTG TTTCCTGTGT GAAATTGTTA
     1201 TCCGCTCAGA GGGCACAATC CTATTCCGCG CTATCCGACA ATCTCCAAGA CATTAGGTGG
     1261 AGTTCAGTTC GGCGTATGGC ATATGTCGCT GGAAAGAACA TGTGAGCAAA AGGCCAGCAA
     1321 AAGGCCAGGA ACCGTAAAAA GGCCGCGTTG CTGGCGTTac agctgggcgc gccccatgtc
     1381 agccgttaag tgttcctgtg tcactcaaaa ttgctttgag aggctctaag ggcttctcag
     1441 tgcgttacat ccctggcttg ttgtccacaa ccgttaaacc ttaaaggctt taaaagcctt
     1501 atatattctt ttttttctta taaaacttaa aaccttagag gctatttaag ttgctgattt
     1561 atattaattt tattgttcaa acatgagagc ttagtacgtg aaacatgaga gcttagtacg
     1621 ttagccatga gagcttagta cgttagccat gagggtttag ttcgttaaac atgagagctt
     1681 agtacgttaa acatgagagc ttagtacgtg aaacatgaga gcttagtacg tactatcaac
     1741 aggttgaact gctgatcttc agatcggcgc gccggccggc cGAAGATCCT TTGATCTTTT
     1801 CTACGGGGTC TGACGCTCTA TTCAACAAAG CCGCCGTCCC GTCAAGTCAG CGTAAATGGG
     1861 TAGGGGGCTT CAAATCGTCC CCCCATACGA TATAAGTTGT TACTAGTGCT TGGATTCTCA
     1921 CCAATAAAAA ACGCCCGGCG GCAACCGAGC GTTCTGAACA AATCCAGATG GAGTTCTGAG
     1981 GTCATTACTG GATCTATCAA CAGGAGTCCA AGCGAGCTCG ATATCAAATT ACGCCCCGCC
     2041 CTGCCACTCA TCGCAGTACT GTTGTAATTC ATTAAGCATT CTGCCGACAT GGAAGCCATC
     2101 ACAAACGGCA TGATGAACCT GAATCGCCAG CGGCATCAGC ACCTTGTCGC CTTGCGTATA
     2161 ATATTTGCCC ATGGTGAAAA CGGGGGCGAA GAAGTTGTCC ATATTGGCCA CGTTTAAATC
     2221 AAAACTGGTG AAACTCACCC AGGGATTGGC TGAGACGAAA AACATATTCT CAATAAACCC
     2281 TTTAGGGAAA TAGGCCAGGT TTTCACCGTA ACACGCCACA TCTTGCGAAT ATATGTGTAG
     2341 AAACTGCCGG AAATCGTCGT GGTATTCACT CCAGAGCGAT GAAAACGTTT CAGTTTGCTC
     2401 ATGGAAAACG GTGTAACAAG GGTGAACACT ATCCCATATC ACCAGCTCAC CGTCTTTCAT
     2461 TGCCATACGA AATTCCGGAT GAGCATTCAT CAGGCGGGCA AGAATGTGAA TAAAGGCCGG
     2521 ATAAAACTTG TGCTTATTTT TCTTTACGGT CTTTAAAAAG GCCGTAATAT CCAGCTGAAC
     2581 GGTCTGGTTA TAGGTACATT GAGCAACTGA CTGAAATGCC TCAAAATGTT CTTTACGATG
     2641 CCATTGGGAT ATATCAACGG TGGTATATCC AGTGATTTTT TTCTCCATTT TAGCTTCCTT
     2701 AGCTCCTGAA AATCTCGATA ACTCAAAAAA TACGCCCGGT AGTGATCTTA TTTCATTATG
     2761 GTGAAAGTTG GAACCTCTTA CGTGCCGATC AACGTCTCAT TGATACCTGA AACAAAACCC
     2821 ATCGTACGGC CAAGGAAGTC TCCAATAACT GTGATCCACC ACAAGCGCCA GGGTTTTCCC
     2881 AGTCACGACG TTGTAAAACG ACGGCCAGTC ATGCATAATC CGCACGCATC TGGAATAAGG
     2941 AAGTGCCATT CCGCCTGACC TTAGCGTGCG AACAGCACGC TATTGTTGTA TCATTACTCG
     3001 CATCCATTCT CAGGCTGTCT CGTCTCGTCT CCGAGGTCTC AGGAGAATGA GTCAGGGTCA
     3061 CGCGTAGGAC GCGTCGAGTA GGGTTTCTTG TCGACTCCAT GTCAGTTCCG CAGCCACACG
     3121 CCGTGTGAAG CTGGGGAGGT TCATTTGATA TGCCTCCTAA ATTTTTATCT AAAGTGAATT
     3181 TAGGAGGCTT ACTTGTCTGC TTTCTTCATT AGAATCAATC CTTTTTTAAA AGTCAATCCC
     3241 GTTTGTTGAA CTACTCTTTA ATAAAATAAT TTTTCCGTTC CCAATTCCAC ATTGCAATAA
     3301 TAGAAAATCC ATCTTCATCG GCTTTTTCGT CATCATCTGT ATGAATCAAA TCGCCTTCTT
     3361 CTGTGTCATC AAGGTTTAAT TTTTTATGTA TTTCTTTTAA CAAACCACCA TAGGAGATTA
     3421 ACCTTTTACG GTGTAAACCT TCCTCCAAAT CAGACAAACG TTTCAAATTC TTTTCTTCAT
     3481 CATCGGTCAT AAAATCCGTA TCCTTTACAG GATATTTTGC AGTTTCGTCA ATTGCCGATT
     3541 GTATATCCGA TTTATATTTA TTTTTCGGTC GAATCATTTG AACTTTTACA TTTGGATCAT
     3601 AGTCTAATTT CATTGCCTTT TTCCAAAATT GAATCCATTG TTTTTGATTC ACGTAGTTTT
     3661 CTGTATTCTT AAAATAAGTT GGTTCCACAC ATACCAATAC ATGCATGTGC TGATTATAAG
     3721 AATTATCTTT ATTATTTATT GTCACTTCCG TTGCACGCAT AAAACCAACA AGATTTTTAT
     3781 TAATTTTTTT ATATTGCATC ATTCGGCGAA ATCCTTGAGC CATATCTGAC AAACTCTTAT
     3841 TTAATTCTTC GCCATCATAA ACATTTTTAA CTGTTAATGT GAGAAACAAC CAACGAACTG
     3901 TTGGCTTTTG TTTAATAACT TCAGCAACAA CCTTTTGTGA CTGAATGCCA TGTTTCATTG
     3961 CTCTCCTCCA GTTGCACATT GGACAAAGCC TGGATTTACA AAACCACACT CGATACAACT
     4021 TTCTTTCGCC TGTTTCACGA TTTTGTTTAT ACTCTAATAT TTCAGCACAA TCTTTTACTC
     4081 TTTCAGCCTT TTTAAATTCA AGAATATGCA GAAGTTCAAA GTAATCAACA TTAGCGATTT
     4141 TCTTTTCTCT CCATGGCCTC ACTTTTCCAC TTTTTGTCTT GTCCACTAAA ACCCTTGATT
     4201 TTTCATCTGA ATAAATGCTA CTATTAGGAC ACATAATATT AAAAGAAACC CCCATCTATT
     4261 TAGTTATTTG TTTGGTCACT TATAACTTTA ACAGATGGGG TTTTTCTGTG CAACCAATTT
     4321 TAAGGGTTTT CAATACTTTA AAACACATAC ATACCAACAC TTCAACGCAC CTTTCAGCAA
     4381 CTAAAATAAA AATGACGTTA TTTCTATATG TATCAAGAAT AGAAAGAACT CGTTTTTCGC
     4441 TACGCTCAAA ACGCAAAAAA AGCACTCATT CGAGTGCTTT TTCTTATCGC TCCAAATCAT
     4501 GCGATTTTTT CCTCTTTGCT TTTCTTTGCT CACGAAGTTC TCGATCACGC TGCAAAACAT
     4561 CTTGAAGCGA AAAAGTATTC TTCTTTTCTT CCGATCGCTC ATGCTGACGC ACGAAAAGCC
     4621 CTCTAGGCGC ATAGGAACAA CTCCTAAATG CATGTGAGGG GTTTTCTCGT CCATGTGAAC
     4681 AGTCGCATAC GCAATATTTT GTTTCCCATA CTGCATTAAT GAATCGGCCA ACGCGCGGGG
     4741 AGAGGCGGTT TGCGTATTGG GCGCTCTTGC GCTTCCTCGC TCACTGACTC GCTGCGCTCG
     4801 GTCGTTCGGC TGCGGCGAGC GGTATCAGCT CACTCAAAGG CGGTAATACG GTTATCCACA
     4861 GAATCAGGGG CGCTAGCAAG GAGGATCCTT TAACTCTGGC AACCCTCAAA ATTGAATGAG
     4921 ACATGCTACA CCTCCGGATA ATAAATATAT ATAAACGTAT ATAGATTTCA TAAAGTCTAA
     4981 CACACTAGAC TTATTTACTT CGTAATTAAG TCGTTAAACC GTGTGCTCTA CGACCAAAAC
     5041 TATAAAACCT TTAAGAACTT TCTTTTTTTA CAAGAAAAAA GAAATTAGAT AAATCTCTCA
     5101 TATCTTTTAT TCAATAATCG CATCCGATTG CAGTATAAAT TTAACGATCA CTCATCATGT
     5161 TCATATTTAT CAGAGGTCGT GCTATAATTA TACTAATTTT ATAAGGAGGA AAAAATATGG
     5221 GCATTTTTAG TATTTTTGTA ATCAGCACAG TTCATTATCA ACCAAACAAA AAATAAGTGG
     5281 TTATAATGAA TCGTTAATAA GCAAAATTCA TATAACCAAA TTAAAGAGGG TTATAAATGA
     5341 ACGAGAAAAA TATAAAACAC AGTCAAAACT TTATTACTTC AAAACATAAT ATAGATAAAA
     5401 TAATGACAAA TATAAGATTA AATGAACATG ATAATATCTT TGAAATCGGC TCAGGAAAAG
     5461 GCCATTTTAC CCTTGAATTA GTAAAGAGGT GTAATTTCGT AACTGCCATT GAAATAGACC
     5521 ATAAATTATG CAAAACTACA GAAAATAAAC TTGTTGATCA CGATAATTTC CAAGTTTTAA
     5581 ACAAGGATAT ATTGCAGTTT AAATTTCCTA AAAACCAATC CTATAAAATA TATGGTAATA
     5641 TACCTTATAA CATAAGTACG GATATAATAC GCAAAATTGT TTTTGATAGT ATAGCTAATG
     5701 AGATTTATTT AATCGTGGAA TACGGGTTTG CTAAAAGATT ATTAAATACA AAACGCTCAT
     5761 TGGCATTACT TTTAATGGCA GAAGTTGATA TTTCTATATT AAGTATGGTT CCAAGAGAAT
     5821 ATTTTCATCC TAAACCTAAA GTGAATAGCT CACTTATCAG ATTAAGTAGA AAAAAATCAA
     5881 GAATATCACA CAAAGATAAA CAAAAGTATA ATTATTTCGT TATGAAATGG GTTAACAAAG
     5941 AATACAAGAA AATATTTACA AAAAATCAAT TTAACAATTC CTTAAAACAT GCAGGAATTG
     6001 ACGATTTAAA CAATATTAGC TTTGAACAAT TCTTATCTCT TTTCAATAGC TATAAATTAT
     6061 TTAATAAGTA AGCTTGTTAA GGGATGCATA AACTGCATCC CTTAACTTGT TTTTCGTGTG
     6121 CCTATTTTTT GTGAATCGAT TATGTCTTTT GCGCAGTCGG CCGCTATACC CTCGTCTCAA
     6181 CCAAAGCAAT CAACCCATCA ACCACCTGGT CGTTGGGATT GTCCTGACCG AAGCGGGACA
     6241 GGTCCACGAG CAGGCAATGC TTGTTGGGCA TGGTGAGGTG GATGTCTTTC ACTTCCGGCA
     6301 CGCAGCCGAG GACTTTTTGC GCCATATCGT AAAGTGTGTG CTGAACGGAT TCGCTTTCGT
     6361 GTTCAGCGAA AGAGGCGAGA AGGAGATTCC ttaagaccca ctttcacatt taagttgttt
     6421 ttctaatccg catatgatca attcaaggcc gaataagaag gctggctctg caccttggtg
     6481 atcaaataat tcgatagctt gtcgtaataa tggcggcata ctatcagtag taggtgtttc
     6541 cctttcttct ttagcgactt gatgctcttg atcttccaat acgcaaccta aagtaaaatg
     6601 ccccacagcg ctgagtgcat ataatgcatt ctctagtgaa aaaccttgtt ggcataaaaa
     6661 ggctaattga ttttcgagag tttcatactg tttttctgta ggccgtgtac ctaaatgtac
     6721 ttttgctcca tcgcgatgac ttagtaaagc acatctaaaa cttttagcgt tattacgtaa
     6781 aaaatcttgc cagctttccc cttctaaagg gcaaaagtga gtatggtgcc tatctaacat
     6841 ctcaatggct aaggcgtcga gcaaagcccg cttatttttt acatgccaat acaatgtagg
     6901 ctgctctaca cctagcttct gggcgagttt acgggttgtt aaaccttcga ttccgacctc
     6961 attaagcagc tctaatgcgc tgttaatcac tttactttta tctaatctag acatcatACT
     7021 TAAAACATCC TTCCAGATTA TCTTCTGTTA GTATACACAA AAAAAGATGA TGATGCCCTA
     7081 AAAGAGCACC ATCACCGTAT GAGTTTTTCA AAATCTTtat tgaaagatca tgacgttatg
     7141 ctatactgaa acagttgtca aaattgcata tacgtgtaaa atccctatca gtgatagaga
     7201 ttcggaggtt ttttaacATG ggttctcacc accaccacca tcacACGACG GGGTCTGGTA
//
