# Supplementary material for: A genetic platform for a biocementation bacterium
Source: bioRxiv preprint, doi:10.64898/2025.12.05.692644, version 1 (2025-12-06)
Supplement: Plasmid Sequences [file 692644_file03.zip › Sporosarcina Plasmid Vectors/Promoter library variant plasmids/pGLU_511_53.gb]

LOCUS       pGLU_511_53             7260 bp ds-DNA     circular     02-DEC-2025
DEFINITION  .
FEATURES             Location/Qualifiers
     prokaryote t... 703..760
                     /label="TAmarelleT7"
                     /ApEinfo_revcolor="#f58a5e"
                     /ApEinfo_fwdcolor="#f58a5e"
     miscellaneous   774..1019
                     /label="oriT"
                     /ApEinfo_revcolor="#84b0dc"
                     /ApEinfo_fwdcolor="#84b0dc"
     miscellaneous   1043..1082
                     /label="UNSX"
                     /ApEinfo_revcolor="#9eafd2"
                     /ApEinfo_fwdcolor="#9eafd2"
     prokaryote p... 1083..1114
                     /label="L2U8H11"
                     /ApEinfo_revcolor="#75c6a9"
                     /ApEinfo_fwdcolor="#75c6a9"
     primer_bind     complement(1167..1187)
                     /label="M13-rev"
                     /ApEinfo_revcolor="#85dae9"
                     /ApEinfo_fwdcolor="#85dae9"
     primer_bind     complement(1171..1187)
                     /label="M13 rev"
                     /ApEinfo_revcolor="#c7b0e3"
                     /ApEinfo_fwdcolor="#c7b0e3"
     ori             1377..1765
                     /label="R6K ORI"
                     /ApEinfo_revcolor="#85dae9"
                     /ApEinfo_fwdcolor="#85dae9"
     terminator      1914..2008
                     /label="lambda t0 terminator"
                     /ApEinfo_revcolor="#faac61"
                     /ApEinfo_fwdcolor="#faac61"
     CDS             complement(2029..2688)
                     /label="cat"
                     /ApEinfo_revcolor="#ffef86"
                     /ApEinfo_fwdcolor="#ffef86"
     promoter        complement(2689..2791)
                     /label="Pcat"
                     /ApEinfo_revcolor="#9eafd2"
                     /ApEinfo_fwdcolor="#9eafd2"
     primer_bind     2892..2909
                     /label="M13-fwd"
                     /ApEinfo_revcolor="#85dae9"
                     /ApEinfo_fwdcolor="#85dae9"
     primer_bind     2893..2909
                     /label="M13 fwd"
                     /ApEinfo_revcolor="#d59687"
                     /ApEinfo_fwdcolor="#d59687"
     prokaryote t... 2962..2991
                     /label="L2U5H11"
                     /ApEinfo_revcolor="#f8d3a9"
                     /ApEinfo_fwdcolor="#f8d3a9"
     spacer          2992..3031
                     /label="UNS_1"
                     /ApEinfo_revcolor="#c6c9d1"
                     /ApEinfo_fwdcolor="#c6c9d1"
     miscellaneous   2992..3031
                     /label="UNS1"
                     /ApEinfo_revcolor="#9eafd2"
                     /ApEinfo_fwdcolor="#9eafd2"
     Primer site     3055..3084
                     /label="F-skpp-asm-15-mer-2x"
                     /ApEinfo_revcolor="#f58a5e"
                     /ApEinfo_fwdcolor="#f58a5e"
     misc_feature    3055..3084
                     /label="F primer binding"
                     /ApEinfo_revcolor="#d6b295"
                     /ApEinfo_fwdcolor="#d6b295"
     ORI barcode     3055..3134
                     /label="ORI_BC_30"
                     /ApEinfo_revcolor="#faac61"
                     /ApEinfo_fwdcolor="#faac61"
     Barcode         3085..3104
                     /label="BC.0030"
                     /ApEinfo_revcolor="#c6c9d1"
                     /ApEinfo_fwdcolor="#c6c9d1"
     Primer site     3105..3134
                     /label="R-skpp-asm-15-mer-2x"
                     /ApEinfo_revcolor="#f58a5e"
                     /ApEinfo_fwdcolor="#f58a5e"
     misc_feature    complement(3105..3134)
                     /label="R primer binding"
                     /ApEinfo_revcolor="#d6b295"
                     /ApEinfo_fwdcolor="#d6b295"
     ORI             3139..4870
                     /label="pTHT15 ORI"
                     /ApEinfo_revcolor="#f58a5e"
                     /ApEinfo_fwdcolor="#f58a5e"
     prokaryote p... 4884..5335
                     /label="PermC"
                     /ApEinfo_revcolor="#faac61"
                     /ApEinfo_fwdcolor="#faac61"
     RBS             5204..5214
                     /label="bsRBS"
                     /ApEinfo_revcolor="#b7e6d7"
                     /ApEinfo_fwdcolor="#b7e6d7"
     CDS             5337..6071
                     /label="ermC"
                     /ApEinfo_revcolor="#ffef86"
                     /ApEinfo_fwdcolor="#ffef86"
     prokaryote t... 6076..6161
                     /label="TermC"
                     /ApEinfo_revcolor="#f8d3a9"
                     /ApEinfo_fwdcolor="#f8d3a9"
     misc_feature    6170..6209
                     /label="UNS_8"
                     /ApEinfo_revcolor="#c6c9d1"
                     /ApEinfo_fwdcolor="#c6c9d1"
     prokaryote t... complement(6210..6390)
                     /label="TAmarelleT9"
                     /ApEinfo_revcolor="#f58a5e"
                     /ApEinfo_fwdcolor="#f58a5e"
     misc_feature    complement(6394..7017)
                     /label="tetR"
                     /ApEinfo_revcolor="#f58a5e"
                     /ApEinfo_fwdcolor="#f58a5e"
     prokaryote p... 7018..7117
                     /label="P0-2"
                     /ApEinfo_revcolor="#f58a5e"
                     /ApEinfo_fwdcolor="#f58a5e"
     prokaryote p... 7118..7217
                     /label="P3_cp"
                     /ApEinfo_revcolor="#f58a5e"
                     /ApEinfo_fwdcolor="#f58a5e"
     misc_feature    7158..7176
                     /label="Tet Operator"
                     /ApEinfo_revcolor="#84b0dc"
                     /ApEinfo_fwdcolor="#84b0dc"
     misc_feature    7182..7200
                     /label="Tet Operator"
                     /ApEinfo_revcolor="#84b0dc"
                     /ApEinfo_fwdcolor="#84b0dc"
     NGS barcode     7245..7259
                     /label="Barcode 53"
                     /ApEinfo_revcolor="#faac61"
                     /ApEinfo_fwdcolor="#faac61"
     CDS             7260..698
                     /label="mScarlet-I"
                     /ApEinfo_revcolor="#ffef86"
                     /ApEinfo_fwdcolor="#ffef86"
ORIGIN
        1 TGGTGAGTAA GGGTGAAGCC GTGATTAAAG AGTTCATGCG CTTCAAAGTG CATATGGAGG
       61 GCTCAATGAA CGGCCATGAA TTTGAAATTG AAGGTGAAGG AGAAGGCCGT CCGTATGAGG
      121 GCACCCAGAC CGCCAAACTG AAAGTCACAA AGGGTGGCCC GCTGCCGTTT TCGTGGGATA
      181 TTTTATCCCC TCAATTCATG TACGGCAGCC GGGCGTTTAT TAAACACCCG GCGGATATCC
      241 CGGATTACTA TAAGCAATCT TTTCCAGAAG GCTTTAAATG GGAGCGCGTG ATGAATTTTG
      301 AAGACGGAGG TGCTGTTACC GTGACCCAGG ACACGAGCTT AGAAGACGGT ACCTTGATCT
      361 ATAAGGTAAA GCTGCGTGGT ACCAATTTCC CGCCGGATGG GCCAGTTATG CAGAAAAAGA
      421 CTATGGGCTG GGAAGCATCG ACGGAGCGTC TTTACCCCGA AGACGGCGTC CTGAAAGGCG
      481 ATATTAAAAT GGCCCTGCGA CTGAAAGACG GCGGTCGCTA CCTTGCAGAT TTCAAAACAA
      541 CGTATAAAGC GAAAAAACCT GTGCAGATGC CCGGGGCGTA CAACGTTGAT CGCAAACTAG
      601 ATATCACTTC ACACAACGAA GATTACACGG TAGTCGAACA GTATGAACGT AGCGAGGGGC
      661 GCCATAGCAC CGGAGGCATG GATGAACTCT ATAAATAAGC TTCGCTCGTG CTCGCCGCGA
      721 CCTTCCTCTT CATGCACCTC TTCGGCATCG GGCTGCACAA CGCTACAGAG GAGCTTTTCC
      781 GCTGCATAAC CCTGCTTCGG GGTCATTATA GCGATTTTTT CGGTATATCC ATCCTTTTTC
      841 GCACGATATA CAGGATTTTG CCAAAGGGTT CGTGTAGACT TTCCTTGGTG TATCCAACGG
      901 CGTCAGCCGG GCAGGATAGG TGAAGTAGGC CCACCCGCGA GCGGGTGTTC CTTCTTCACT
      961 GTCCCTTATT CGCACCTGGC GGTGCTCAAC GGGAATCCTG CTCTGCGAGG CTGGCCGTAC
     1021 GCTAGGTATA CTTGAGACCA CCCCAGGATA CATAGATTAC CACAACTCCG AGCCCTTCCA
     1081 CCTAGCGTGC TAACCACGCA CGCTATTGTT GTATAGGCTA GGTGGAGGCT CAGTGATGAT
     1141 AAGTCTGCGA TGGTGGATGC ATGTGTCATG GTCATAGCTG TTTCCTGTGT GAAATTGTTA
     1201 TCCGCTCAGA GGGCACAATC CTATTCCGCG CTATCCGACA ATCTCCAAGA CATTAGGTGG
     1261 AGTTCAGTTC GGCGTATGGC ATATGTCGCT GGAAAGAACA TGTGAGCAAA AGGCCAGCAA
     1321 AAGGCCAGGA ACCGTAAAAA GGCCGCGTTG CTGGCGTTac agctgggcgc gccccatgtc
     1381 agccgttaag tgttcctgtg tcactcaaaa ttgctttgag aggctctaag ggcttctcag
     1441 tgcgttacat ccctggcttg ttgtccacaa ccgttaaacc ttaaaggctt taaaagcctt
     1501 atatattctt ttttttctta taaaacttaa aaccttagag gctatttaag ttgctgattt
     1561 atattaattt tattgttcaa acatgagagc ttagtacgtg aaacatgaga gcttagtacg
     1621 ttagccatga gagcttagta cgttagccat gagggtttag ttcgttaaac atgagagctt
     1681 agtacgttaa acatgagagc ttagtacgtg aaacatgaga gcttagtacg tactatcaac
     1741 aggttgaact gctgatcttc agatcggcgc gccggccggc cGAAGATCCT TTGATCTTTT
     1801 CTACGGGGTC TGACGCTCTA TTCAACAAAG CCGCCGTCCC GTCAAGTCAG CGTAAATGGG
     1861 TAGGGGGCTT CAAATCGTCC CCCCATACGA TATAAGTTGT TACTAGTGCT TGGATTCTCA
     1921 CCAATAAAAA ACGCCCGGCG GCAACCGAGC GTTCTGAACA AATCCAGATG GAGTTCTGAG
     1981 GTCATTACTG GATCTATCAA CAGGAGTCCA AGCGAGCTCG ATATCAAATT ACGCCCCGCC
     2041 CTGCCACTCA TCGCAGTACT GTTGTAATTC ATTAAGCATT CTGCCGACAT GGAAGCCATC
     2101 ACAAACGGCA TGATGAACCT GAATCGCCAG CGGCATCAGC ACCTTGTCGC CTTGCGTATA
     2161 ATATTTGCCC ATGGTGAAAA CGGGGGCGAA GAAGTTGTCC ATATTGGCCA CGTTTAAATC
     2221 AAAACTGGTG AAACTCACCC AGGGATTGGC TGAGACGAAA AACATATTCT CAATAAACCC
     2281 TTTAGGGAAA TAGGCCAGGT TTTCACCGTA ACACGCCACA TCTTGCGAAT ATATGTGTAG
     2341 AAACTGCCGG AAATCGTCGT GGTATTCACT CCAGAGCGAT GAAAACGTTT CAGTTTGCTC
     2401 ATGGAAAACG GTGTAACAAG GGTGAACACT ATCCCATATC ACCAGCTCAC CGTCTTTCAT
     2461 TGCCATACGA AATTCCGGAT GAGCATTCAT CAGGCGGGCA AGAATGTGAA TAAAGGCCGG
     2521 ATAAAACTTG TGCTTATTTT TCTTTACGGT CTTTAAAAAG GCCGTAATAT CCAGCTGAAC
     2581 GGTCTGGTTA TAGGTACATT GAGCAACTGA CTGAAATGCC TCAAAATGTT CTTTACGATG
     2641 CCATTGGGAT ATATCAACGG TGGTATATCC AGTGATTTTT TTCTCCATTT TAGCTTCCTT
     2701 AGCTCCTGAA AATCTCGATA ACTCAAAAAA TACGCCCGGT AGTGATCTTA TTTCATTATG
     2761 GTGAAAGTTG GAACCTCTTA CGTGCCGATC AACGTCTCAT TGATACCTGA AACAAAACCC
     2821 ATCGTACGGC CAAGGAAGTC TCCAATAACT GTGATCCACC ACAAGCGCCA GGGTTTTCCC
     2881 AGTCACGACG TTGTAAAACG ACGGCCAGTC ATGCATAATC CGCACGCATC TGGAATAAGG
     2941 AAGTGCCATT CCGCCTGACC TTAGCGTGCG AACAGCACGC TATTGTTGTA TCATTACTCG
     3001 CATCCATTCT CAGGCTGTCT CGTCTCGTCT CCGAGGTCTC AGGAGAATGA GTCAGGGTCA
     3061 CGCGTAGGAC GCGTCGAGTA GGGTTTCTTG TCGACTCCAT GTCAGTTCCG CAGCCACACG
     3121 CCGTGTGAAG CTGGGGAGGT TCATTTGATA TGCCTCCTAA ATTTTTATCT AAAGTGAATT
     3181 TAGGAGGCTT ACTTGTCTGC TTTCTTCATT AGAATCAATC CTTTTTTAAA AGTCAATCCC
     3241 GTTTGTTGAA CTACTCTTTA ATAAAATAAT TTTTCCGTTC CCAATTCCAC ATTGCAATAA
     3301 TAGAAAATCC ATCTTCATCG GCTTTTTCGT CATCATCTGT ATGAATCAAA TCGCCTTCTT
     3361 CTGTGTCATC AAGGTTTAAT TTTTTATGTA TTTCTTTTAA CAAACCACCA TAGGAGATTA
     3421 ACCTTTTACG GTGTAAACCT TCCTCCAAAT CAGACAAACG TTTCAAATTC TTTTCTTCAT
     3481 CATCGGTCAT AAAATCCGTA TCCTTTACAG GATATTTTGC AGTTTCGTCA ATTGCCGATT
     3541 GTATATCCGA TTTATATTTA TTTTTCGGTC GAATCATTTG AACTTTTACA TTTGGATCAT
     3601 AGTCTAATTT CATTGCCTTT TTCCAAAATT GAATCCATTG TTTTTGATTC ACGTAGTTTT
     3661 CTGTATTCTT AAAATAAGTT GGTTCCACAC ATACCAATAC ATGCATGTGC TGATTATAAG
     3721 AATTATCTTT ATTATTTATT GTCACTTCCG TTGCACGCAT AAAACCAACA AGATTTTTAT
     3781 TAATTTTTTT ATATTGCATC ATTCGGCGAA ATCCTTGAGC CATATCTGAC AAACTCTTAT
     3841 TTAATTCTTC GCCATCATAA ACATTTTTAA CTGTTAATGT GAGAAACAAC CAACGAACTG
     3901 TTGGCTTTTG TTTAATAACT TCAGCAACAA CCTTTTGTGA CTGAATGCCA TGTTTCATTG
     3961 CTCTCCTCCA GTTGCACATT GGACAAAGCC TGGATTTACA AAACCACACT CGATACAACT
     4021 TTCTTTCGCC TGTTTCACGA TTTTGTTTAT ACTCTAATAT TTCAGCACAA TCTTTTACTC
     4081 TTTCAGCCTT TTTAAATTCA AGAATATGCA GAAGTTCAAA GTAATCAACA TTAGCGATTT
     4141 TCTTTTCTCT CCATGGCCTC ACTTTTCCAC TTTTTGTCTT GTCCACTAAA ACCCTTGATT
     4201 TTTCATCTGA ATAAATGCTA CTATTAGGAC ACATAATATT AAAAGAAACC CCCATCTATT
     4261 TAGTTATTTG TTTGGTCACT TATAACTTTA ACAGATGGGG TTTTTCTGTG CAACCAATTT
     4321 TAAGGGTTTT CAATACTTTA AAACACATAC ATACCAACAC TTCAACGCAC CTTTCAGCAA
     4381 CTAAAATAAA AATGACGTTA TTTCTATATG TATCAAGAAT AGAAAGAACT CGTTTTTCGC
     4441 TACGCTCAAA ACGCAAAAAA AGCACTCATT CGAGTGCTTT TTCTTATCGC TCCAAATCAT
     4501 GCGATTTTTT CCTCTTTGCT TTTCTTTGCT CACGAAGTTC TCGATCACGC TGCAAAACAT
     4561 CTTGAAGCGA AAAAGTATTC TTCTTTTCTT CCGATCGCTC ATGCTGACGC ACGAAAAGCC
     4621 CTCTAGGCGC ATAGGAACAA CTCCTAAATG CATGTGAGGG GTTTTCTCGT CCATGTGAAC
     4681 AGTCGCATAC GCAATATTTT GTTTCCCATA CTGCATTAAT GAATCGGCCA ACGCGCGGGG
     4741 AGAGGCGGTT TGCGTATTGG GCGCTCTTGC GCTTCCTCGC TCACTGACTC GCTGCGCTCG
     4801 GTCGTTCGGC TGCGGCGAGC GGTATCAGCT CACTCAAAGG CGGTAATACG GTTATCCACA
     4861 GAATCAGGGG CGCTAGCAAG GAGGATCCTT TAACTCTGGC AACCCTCAAA ATTGAATGAG
     4921 ACATGCTACA CCTCCGGATA ATAAATATAT ATAAACGTAT ATAGATTTCA TAAAGTCTAA
     4981 CACACTAGAC TTATTTACTT CGTAATTAAG TCGTTAAACC GTGTGCTCTA CGACCAAAAC
     5041 TATAAAACCT TTAAGAACTT TCTTTTTTTA CAAGAAAAAA GAAATTAGAT AAATCTCTCA
     5101 TATCTTTTAT TCAATAATCG CATCCGATTG CAGTATAAAT TTAACGATCA CTCATCATGT
     5161 TCATATTTAT CAGAGGTCGT GCTATAATTA TACTAATTTT ATAAGGAGGA AAAAATATGG
     5221 GCATTTTTAG TATTTTTGTA ATCAGCACAG TTCATTATCA ACCAAACAAA AAATAAGTGG
     5281 TTATAATGAA TCGTTAATAA GCAAAATTCA TATAACCAAA TTAAAGAGGG TTATAAATGA
     5341 ACGAGAAAAA TATAAAACAC AGTCAAAACT TTATTACTTC AAAACATAAT ATAGATAAAA
     5401 TAATGACAAA TATAAGATTA AATGAACATG ATAATATCTT TGAAATCGGC TCAGGAAAAG
     5461 GCCATTTTAC CCTTGAATTA GTAAAGAGGT GTAATTTCGT AACTGCCATT GAAATAGACC
     5521 ATAAATTATG CAAAACTACA GAAAATAAAC TTGTTGATCA CGATAATTTC CAAGTTTTAA
     5581 ACAAGGATAT ATTGCAGTTT AAATTTCCTA AAAACCAATC CTATAAAATA TATGGTAATA
     5641 TACCTTATAA CATAAGTACG GATATAATAC GCAAAATTGT TTTTGATAGT ATAGCTAATG
     5701 AGATTTATTT AATCGTGGAA TACGGGTTTG CTAAAAGATT ATTAAATACA AAACGCTCAT
     5761 TGGCATTACT TTTAATGGCA GAAGTTGATA TTTCTATATT AAGTATGGTT CCAAGAGAAT
     5821 ATTTTCATCC TAAACCTAAA GTGAATAGCT CACTTATCAG ATTAAGTAGA AAAAAATCAA
     5881 GAATATCACA CAAAGATAAA CAAAAGTATA ATTATTTCGT TATGAAATGG GTTAACAAAG
     5941 AATACAAGAA AATATTTACA AAAAATCAAT TTAACAATTC CTTAAAACAT GCAGGAATTG
     6001 ACGATTTAAA CAATATTAGC TTTGAACAAT TCTTATCTCT TTTCAATAGC TATAAATTAT
     6061 TTAATAAGTA AGCTTGTTAA GGGATGCATA AACTGCATCC CTTAACTTGT TTTTCGTGTG
     6121 CCTATTTTTT GTGAATCGAT TATGTCTTTT GCGCAGTCGG CCGCTATACC CTCGTCTCAA
     6181 CCAAAGCAAT CAACCCATCA ACCACCTGGT CGTTGGGATT GTCCTGACCG AAGCGGGACA
     6241 GGTCCACGAG CAGGCAATGC TTGTTGGGCA TGGTGAGGTG GATGTCTTTC ACTTCCGGCA
     6301 CGCAGCCGAG GACTTTTTGC GCCATATCGT AAAGTGTGTG CTGAACGGAT TCGCTTTCGT
     6361 GTTCAGCGAA AGAGGCGAGA AGGAGATTCC ttaagaccca ctttcacatt taagttgttt
     6421 ttctaatccg catatgatca attcaaggcc gaataagaag gctggctctg caccttggtg
     6481 atcaaataat tcgatagctt gtcgtaataa tggcggcata ctatcagtag taggtgtttc
     6541 cctttcttct ttagcgactt gatgctcttg atcttccaat acgcaaccta aagtaaaatg
     6601 ccccacagcg ctgagtgcat ataatgcatt ctctagtgaa aaaccttgtt ggcataaaaa
     6661 ggctaattga ttttcgagag tttcatactg tttttctgta ggccgtgtac ctaaatgtac
     6721 ttttgctcca tcgcgatgac ttagtaaagc acatctaaaa cttttagcgt tattacgtaa
     6781 aaaatcttgc cagctttccc cttctaaagg gcaaaagtga gtatggtgcc tatctaacat
     6841 ctcaatggct aaggcgtcga gcaaagcccg cttatttttt acatgccaat acaatgtagg
     6901 ctgctctaca cctagcttct gggcgagttt acgggttgtt aaaccttcga ttccgacctc
     6961 attaagcagc tctaatgcgc tgttaatcac tttactttta tctaatctag acatcatAAG
     7021 TAGACTGTTG CGCGTTGGGG GTAGCGCCGG CTAACAAAGA CGCCTGGTAC AGCAGGAGTA
     7081 TCAAACCCGT ACAAAGGCAA CATCCTCACT TCGGTGAtga aagatcatga cgttatgcta
     7141 tactgaaaca gttgtcatcc ctatcagtga tagagataaa atccctatca gtgatagaga
     7201 ttcggaggtt ttttaacATG ggttctcacc accaccacca tcacACGGGA GGGGGGGGCA
//
