# Supplementary material for: A genetic platform for a biocementation bacterium
Source: bioRxiv preprint, doi:10.64898/2025.12.05.692644, version 1 (2025-12-06)
Supplement: Plasmid Sequences [file 692644_file03.zip › Sporosarcina Plasmid Vectors/Promoter library variant plasmids/pGLU_511_94.gb]

LOCUS       pGLU_511_94             7197 bp ds-DNA     circular     02-DEC-2025
DEFINITION  .
FEATURES             Location/Qualifiers
     prokaryote t... 703..760
                     /label="TAmarelleT7"
                     /ApEinfo_revcolor="#f58a5e"
                     /ApEinfo_fwdcolor="#f58a5e"
     miscellaneous   774..1019
                     /label="oriT"
                     /ApEinfo_revcolor="#84b0dc"
                     /ApEinfo_fwdcolor="#84b0dc"
     miscellaneous   1043..1082
                     /label="UNSX"
                     /ApEinfo_revcolor="#9eafd2"
                     /ApEinfo_fwdcolor="#9eafd2"
     prokaryote p... 1083..1114
                     /label="L2U8H11"
                     /ApEinfo_revcolor="#75c6a9"
                     /ApEinfo_fwdcolor="#75c6a9"
     primer_bind     complement(1167..1187)
                     /label="M13-rev"
                     /ApEinfo_revcolor="#85dae9"
                     /ApEinfo_fwdcolor="#85dae9"
     primer_bind     complement(1171..1187)
                     /label="M13 rev"
                     /ApEinfo_revcolor="#c7b0e3"
                     /ApEinfo_fwdcolor="#c7b0e3"
     ori             1377..1765
                     /label="R6K ORI"
                     /ApEinfo_revcolor="#85dae9"
                     /ApEinfo_fwdcolor="#85dae9"
     terminator      1914..2008
                     /label="lambda t0 terminator"
                     /ApEinfo_revcolor="#faac61"
                     /ApEinfo_fwdcolor="#faac61"
     CDS             complement(2029..2688)
                     /label="cat"
                     /ApEinfo_revcolor="#ffef86"
                     /ApEinfo_fwdcolor="#ffef86"
     promoter        complement(2689..2791)
                     /label="Pcat"
                     /ApEinfo_revcolor="#9eafd2"
                     /ApEinfo_fwdcolor="#9eafd2"
     primer_bind     2892..2909
                     /label="M13-fwd"
                     /ApEinfo_revcolor="#85dae9"
                     /ApEinfo_fwdcolor="#85dae9"
     primer_bind     2893..2909
                     /label="M13 fwd"
                     /ApEinfo_revcolor="#d59687"
                     /ApEinfo_fwdcolor="#d59687"
     prokaryote t... 2962..2991
                     /label="L2U5H11"
                     /ApEinfo_revcolor="#f8d3a9"
                     /ApEinfo_fwdcolor="#f8d3a9"
     spacer          2992..3031
                     /label="UNS_1"
                     /ApEinfo_revcolor="#c6c9d1"
                     /ApEinfo_fwdcolor="#c6c9d1"
     miscellaneous   2992..3031
                     /label="UNS1"
                     /ApEinfo_revcolor="#9eafd2"
                     /ApEinfo_fwdcolor="#9eafd2"
     Primer site     3055..3084
                     /label="F-skpp-asm-15-mer-2x"
                     /ApEinfo_revcolor="#f58a5e"
                     /ApEinfo_fwdcolor="#f58a5e"
     misc_feature    3055..3084
                     /label="F primer binding"
                     /ApEinfo_revcolor="#d6b295"
                     /ApEinfo_fwdcolor="#d6b295"
     ORI barcode     3055..3134
                     /label="ORI_BC_30"
                     /ApEinfo_revcolor="#faac61"
                     /ApEinfo_fwdcolor="#faac61"
     Barcode         3085..3104
                     /label="BC.0030"
                     /ApEinfo_revcolor="#c6c9d1"
                     /ApEinfo_fwdcolor="#c6c9d1"
     Primer site     3105..3134
                     /label="R-skpp-asm-15-mer-2x"
                     /ApEinfo_revcolor="#f58a5e"
                     /ApEinfo_fwdcolor="#f58a5e"
     misc_feature    complement(3105..3134)
                     /label="R primer binding"
                     /ApEinfo_revcolor="#d6b295"
                     /ApEinfo_fwdcolor="#d6b295"
     ORI             3139..4870
                     /label="pTHT15 ORI"
                     /ApEinfo_revcolor="#f58a5e"
                     /ApEinfo_fwdcolor="#f58a5e"
     prokaryote p... 4884..5335
                     /label="PermC"
                     /ApEinfo_revcolor="#faac61"
                     /ApEinfo_fwdcolor="#faac61"
     RBS             5204..5214
                     /label="bsRBS"
                     /ApEinfo_revcolor="#b7e6d7"
                     /ApEinfo_fwdcolor="#b7e6d7"
     CDS             5337..6071
                     /label="ermC"
                     /ApEinfo_revcolor="#ffef86"
                     /ApEinfo_fwdcolor="#ffef86"
     prokaryote t... 6076..6161
                     /label="TermC"
                     /ApEinfo_revcolor="#f8d3a9"
                     /ApEinfo_fwdcolor="#f8d3a9"
     misc_feature    6170..6209
                     /label="UNS_8"
                     /ApEinfo_revcolor="#c6c9d1"
                     /ApEinfo_fwdcolor="#c6c9d1"
     prokaryote t... complement(6210..6390)
                     /label="TAmarelleT9"
                     /ApEinfo_revcolor="#f58a5e"
                     /ApEinfo_fwdcolor="#f58a5e"
     misc_feature    complement(6394..7017)
                     /label="tetR"
                     /ApEinfo_revcolor="#f58a5e"
                     /ApEinfo_fwdcolor="#f58a5e"
     prokaryote p... 7018..7154
                     /label="P6"
                     /ApEinfo_revcolor="#f58a5e"
                     /ApEinfo_fwdcolor="#f58a5e"
     Promoter        7018..7154
                     /label="p01193"
                     /ApEinfo_revcolor="#b1ff67"
                     /ApEinfo_fwdcolor="#b1ff67"
     NGS barcode     7182..7196
                     /label="Barcode 94"
                     /ApEinfo_revcolor="#faac61"
                     /ApEinfo_fwdcolor="#faac61"
     CDS             7197..698
                     /label="mScarlet-I"
                     /ApEinfo_revcolor="#ffef86"
                     /ApEinfo_fwdcolor="#ffef86"
ORIGIN
        1 TGGTGAGTAA GGGTGAAGCC GTGATTAAAG AGTTCATGCG CTTCAAAGTG CATATGGAGG
       61 GCTCAATGAA CGGCCATGAA TTTGAAATTG AAGGTGAAGG AGAAGGCCGT CCGTATGAGG
      121 GCACCCAGAC CGCCAAACTG AAAGTCACAA AGGGTGGCCC GCTGCCGTTT TCGTGGGATA
      181 TTTTATCCCC TCAATTCATG TACGGCAGCC GGGCGTTTAT TAAACACCCG GCGGATATCC
      241 CGGATTACTA TAAGCAATCT TTTCCAGAAG GCTTTAAATG GGAGCGCGTG ATGAATTTTG
      301 AAGACGGAGG TGCTGTTACC GTGACCCAGG ACACGAGCTT AGAAGACGGT ACCTTGATCT
      361 ATAAGGTAAA GCTGCGTGGT ACCAATTTCC CGCCGGATGG GCCAGTTATG CAGAAAAAGA
      421 CTATGGGCTG GGAAGCATCG ACGGAGCGTC TTTACCCCGA AGACGGCGTC CTGAAAGGCG
      481 ATATTAAAAT GGCCCTGCGA CTGAAAGACG GCGGTCGCTA CCTTGCAGAT TTCAAAACAA
      541 CGTATAAAGC GAAAAAACCT GTGCAGATGC CCGGGGCGTA CAACGTTGAT CGCAAACTAG
      601 ATATCACTTC ACACAACGAA GATTACACGG TAGTCGAACA GTATGAACGT AGCGAGGGGC
      661 GCCATAGCAC CGGAGGCATG GATGAACTCT ATAAATAAGC TTCGCTCGTG CTCGCCGCGA
      721 CCTTCCTCTT CATGCACCTC TTCGGCATCG GGCTGCACAA CGCTACAGAG GAGCTTTTCC
      781 GCTGCATAAC CCTGCTTCGG GGTCATTATA GCGATTTTTT CGGTATATCC ATCCTTTTTC
      841 GCACGATATA CAGGATTTTG CCAAAGGGTT CGTGTAGACT TTCCTTGGTG TATCCAACGG
      901 CGTCAGCCGG GCAGGATAGG TGAAGTAGGC CCACCCGCGA GCGGGTGTTC CTTCTTCACT
      961 GTCCCTTATT CGCACCTGGC GGTGCTCAAC GGGAATCCTG CTCTGCGAGG CTGGCCGTAC
     1021 GCTAGGTATA CTTGAGACCA CCCCAGGATA CATAGATTAC CACAACTCCG AGCCCTTCCA
     1081 CCTAGCGTGC TAACCACGCA CGCTATTGTT GTATAGGCTA GGTGGAGGCT CAGTGATGAT
     1141 AAGTCTGCGA TGGTGGATGC ATGTGTCATG GTCATAGCTG TTTCCTGTGT GAAATTGTTA
     1201 TCCGCTCAGA GGGCACAATC CTATTCCGCG CTATCCGACA ATCTCCAAGA CATTAGGTGG
     1261 AGTTCAGTTC GGCGTATGGC ATATGTCGCT GGAAAGAACA TGTGAGCAAA AGGCCAGCAA
     1321 AAGGCCAGGA ACCGTAAAAA GGCCGCGTTG CTGGCGTTac agctgggcgc gccccatgtc
     1381 agccgttaag tgttcctgtg tcactcaaaa ttgctttgag aggctctaag ggcttctcag
     1441 tgcgttacat ccctggcttg ttgtccacaa ccgttaaacc ttaaaggctt taaaagcctt
     1501 atatattctt ttttttctta taaaacttaa aaccttagag gctatttaag ttgctgattt
     1561 atattaattt tattgttcaa acatgagagc ttagtacgtg aaacatgaga gcttagtacg
     1621 ttagccatga gagcttagta cgttagccat gagggtttag ttcgttaaac atgagagctt
     1681 agtacgttaa acatgagagc ttagtacgtg aaacatgaga gcttagtacg tactatcaac
     1741 aggttgaact gctgatcttc agatcggcgc gccggccggc cGAAGATCCT TTGATCTTTT
     1801 CTACGGGGTC TGACGCTCTA TTCAACAAAG CCGCCGTCCC GTCAAGTCAG CGTAAATGGG
     1861 TAGGGGGCTT CAAATCGTCC CCCCATACGA TATAAGTTGT TACTAGTGCT TGGATTCTCA
     1921 CCAATAAAAA ACGCCCGGCG GCAACCGAGC GTTCTGAACA AATCCAGATG GAGTTCTGAG
     1981 GTCATTACTG GATCTATCAA CAGGAGTCCA AGCGAGCTCG ATATCAAATT ACGCCCCGCC
     2041 CTGCCACTCA TCGCAGTACT GTTGTAATTC ATTAAGCATT CTGCCGACAT GGAAGCCATC
     2101 ACAAACGGCA TGATGAACCT GAATCGCCAG CGGCATCAGC ACCTTGTCGC CTTGCGTATA
     2161 ATATTTGCCC ATGGTGAAAA CGGGGGCGAA GAAGTTGTCC ATATTGGCCA CGTTTAAATC
     2221 AAAACTGGTG AAACTCACCC AGGGATTGGC TGAGACGAAA AACATATTCT CAATAAACCC
     2281 TTTAGGGAAA TAGGCCAGGT TTTCACCGTA ACACGCCACA TCTTGCGAAT ATATGTGTAG
     2341 AAACTGCCGG AAATCGTCGT GGTATTCACT CCAGAGCGAT GAAAACGTTT CAGTTTGCTC
     2401 ATGGAAAACG GTGTAACAAG GGTGAACACT ATCCCATATC ACCAGCTCAC CGTCTTTCAT
     2461 TGCCATACGA AATTCCGGAT GAGCATTCAT CAGGCGGGCA AGAATGTGAA TAAAGGCCGG
     2521 ATAAAACTTG TGCTTATTTT TCTTTACGGT CTTTAAAAAG GCCGTAATAT CCAGCTGAAC
     2581 GGTCTGGTTA TAGGTACATT GAGCAACTGA CTGAAATGCC TCAAAATGTT CTTTACGATG
     2641 CCATTGGGAT ATATCAACGG TGGTATATCC AGTGATTTTT TTCTCCATTT TAGCTTCCTT
     2701 AGCTCCTGAA AATCTCGATA ACTCAAAAAA TACGCCCGGT AGTGATCTTA TTTCATTATG
     2761 GTGAAAGTTG GAACCTCTTA CGTGCCGATC AACGTCTCAT TGATACCTGA AACAAAACCC
     2821 ATCGTACGGC CAAGGAAGTC TCCAATAACT GTGATCCACC ACAAGCGCCA GGGTTTTCCC
     2881 AGTCACGACG TTGTAAAACG ACGGCCAGTC ATGCATAATC CGCACGCATC TGGAATAAGG
     2941 AAGTGCCATT CCGCCTGACC TTAGCGTGCG AACAGCACGC TATTGTTGTA TCATTACTCG
     3001 CATCCATTCT CAGGCTGTCT CGTCTCGTCT CCGAGGTCTC AGGAGAATGA GTCAGGGTCA
     3061 CGCGTAGGAC GCGTCGAGTA GGGTTTCTTG TCGACTCCAT GTCAGTTCCG CAGCCACACG
     3121 CCGTGTGAAG CTGGGGAGGT TCATTTGATA TGCCTCCTAA ATTTTTATCT AAAGTGAATT
     3181 TAGGAGGCTT ACTTGTCTGC TTTCTTCATT AGAATCAATC CTTTTTTAAA AGTCAATCCC
     3241 GTTTGTTGAA CTACTCTTTA ATAAAATAAT TTTTCCGTTC CCAATTCCAC ATTGCAATAA
     3301 TAGAAAATCC ATCTTCATCG GCTTTTTCGT CATCATCTGT ATGAATCAAA TCGCCTTCTT
     3361 CTGTGTCATC AAGGTTTAAT TTTTTATGTA TTTCTTTTAA CAAACCACCA TAGGAGATTA
     3421 ACCTTTTACG GTGTAAACCT TCCTCCAAAT CAGACAAACG TTTCAAATTC TTTTCTTCAT
     3481 CATCGGTCAT AAAATCCGTA TCCTTTACAG GATATTTTGC AGTTTCGTCA ATTGCCGATT
     3541 GTATATCCGA TTTATATTTA TTTTTCGGTC GAATCATTTG AACTTTTACA TTTGGATCAT
     3601 AGTCTAATTT CATTGCCTTT TTCCAAAATT GAATCCATTG TTTTTGATTC ACGTAGTTTT
     3661 CTGTATTCTT AAAATAAGTT GGTTCCACAC ATACCAATAC ATGCATGTGC TGATTATAAG
     3721 AATTATCTTT ATTATTTATT GTCACTTCCG TTGCACGCAT AAAACCAACA AGATTTTTAT
     3781 TAATTTTTTT ATATTGCATC ATTCGGCGAA ATCCTTGAGC CATATCTGAC AAACTCTTAT
     3841 TTAATTCTTC GCCATCATAA ACATTTTTAA CTGTTAATGT GAGAAACAAC CAACGAACTG
     3901 TTGGCTTTTG TTTAATAACT TCAGCAACAA CCTTTTGTGA CTGAATGCCA TGTTTCATTG
     3961 CTCTCCTCCA GTTGCACATT GGACAAAGCC TGGATTTACA AAACCACACT CGATACAACT
     4021 TTCTTTCGCC TGTTTCACGA TTTTGTTTAT ACTCTAATAT TTCAGCACAA TCTTTTACTC
     4081 TTTCAGCCTT TTTAAATTCA AGAATATGCA GAAGTTCAAA GTAATCAACA TTAGCGATTT
     4141 TCTTTTCTCT CCATGGCCTC ACTTTTCCAC TTTTTGTCTT GTCCACTAAA ACCCTTGATT
     4201 TTTCATCTGA ATAAATGCTA CTATTAGGAC ACATAATATT AAAAGAAACC CCCATCTATT
     4261 TAGTTATTTG TTTGGTCACT TATAACTTTA ACAGATGGGG TTTTTCTGTG CAACCAATTT
     4321 TAAGGGTTTT CAATACTTTA AAACACATAC ATACCAACAC TTCAACGCAC CTTTCAGCAA
     4381 CTAAAATAAA AATGACGTTA TTTCTATATG TATCAAGAAT AGAAAGAACT CGTTTTTCGC
     4441 TACGCTCAAA ACGCAAAAAA AGCACTCATT CGAGTGCTTT TTCTTATCGC TCCAAATCAT
     4501 GCGATTTTTT CCTCTTTGCT TTTCTTTGCT CACGAAGTTC TCGATCACGC TGCAAAACAT
     4561 CTTGAAGCGA AAAAGTATTC TTCTTTTCTT CCGATCGCTC ATGCTGACGC ACGAAAAGCC
     4621 CTCTAGGCGC ATAGGAACAA CTCCTAAATG CATGTGAGGG GTTTTCTCGT CCATGTGAAC
     4681 AGTCGCATAC GCAATATTTT GTTTCCCATA CTGCATTAAT GAATCGGCCA ACGCGCGGGG
     4741 AGAGGCGGTT TGCGTATTGG GCGCTCTTGC GCTTCCTCGC TCACTGACTC GCTGCGCTCG
     4801 GTCGTTCGGC TGCGGCGAGC GGTATCAGCT CACTCAAAGG CGGTAATACG GTTATCCACA
     4861 GAATCAGGGG CGCTAGCAAG GAGGATCCTT TAACTCTGGC AACCCTCAAA ATTGAATGAG
     4921 ACATGCTACA CCTCCGGATA ATAAATATAT ATAAACGTAT ATAGATTTCA TAAAGTCTAA
     4981 CACACTAGAC TTATTTACTT CGTAATTAAG TCGTTAAACC GTGTGCTCTA CGACCAAAAC
     5041 TATAAAACCT TTAAGAACTT TCTTTTTTTA CAAGAAAAAA GAAATTAGAT AAATCTCTCA
     5101 TATCTTTTAT TCAATAATCG CATCCGATTG CAGTATAAAT TTAACGATCA CTCATCATGT
     5161 TCATATTTAT CAGAGGTCGT GCTATAATTA TACTAATTTT ATAAGGAGGA AAAAATATGG
     5221 GCATTTTTAG TATTTTTGTA ATCAGCACAG TTCATTATCA ACCAAACAAA AAATAAGTGG
     5281 TTATAATGAA TCGTTAATAA GCAAAATTCA TATAACCAAA TTAAAGAGGG TTATAAATGA
     5341 ACGAGAAAAA TATAAAACAC AGTCAAAACT TTATTACTTC AAAACATAAT ATAGATAAAA
     5401 TAATGACAAA TATAAGATTA AATGAACATG ATAATATCTT TGAAATCGGC TCAGGAAAAG
     5461 GCCATTTTAC CCTTGAATTA GTAAAGAGGT GTAATTTCGT AACTGCCATT GAAATAGACC
     5521 ATAAATTATG CAAAACTACA GAAAATAAAC TTGTTGATCA CGATAATTTC CAAGTTTTAA
     5581 ACAAGGATAT ATTGCAGTTT AAATTTCCTA AAAACCAATC CTATAAAATA TATGGTAATA
     5641 TACCTTATAA CATAAGTACG GATATAATAC GCAAAATTGT TTTTGATAGT ATAGCTAATG
     5701 AGATTTATTT AATCGTGGAA TACGGGTTTG CTAAAAGATT ATTAAATACA AAACGCTCAT
     5761 TGGCATTACT TTTAATGGCA GAAGTTGATA TTTCTATATT AAGTATGGTT CCAAGAGAAT
     5821 ATTTTCATCC TAAACCTAAA GTGAATAGCT CACTTATCAG ATTAAGTAGA AAAAAATCAA
     5881 GAATATCACA CAAAGATAAA CAAAAGTATA ATTATTTCGT TATGAAATGG GTTAACAAAG
     5941 AATACAAGAA AATATTTACA AAAAATCAAT TTAACAATTC CTTAAAACAT GCAGGAATTG
     6001 ACGATTTAAA CAATATTAGC TTTGAACAAT TCTTATCTCT TTTCAATAGC TATAAATTAT
     6061 TTAATAAGTA AGCTTGTTAA GGGATGCATA AACTGCATCC CTTAACTTGT TTTTCGTGTG
     6121 CCTATTTTTT GTGAATCGAT TATGTCTTTT GCGCAGTCGG CCGCTATACC CTCGTCTCAA
     6181 CCAAAGCAAT CAACCCATCA ACCACCTGGT CGTTGGGATT GTCCTGACCG AAGCGGGACA
     6241 GGTCCACGAG CAGGCAATGC TTGTTGGGCA TGGTGAGGTG GATGTCTTTC ACTTCCGGCA
     6301 CGCAGCCGAG GACTTTTTGC GCCATATCGT AAAGTGTGTG CTGAACGGAT TCGCTTTCGT
     6361 GTTCAGCGAA AGAGGCGAGA AGGAGATTCC ttaagaccca ctttcacatt taagttgttt
     6421 ttctaatccg catatgatca attcaaggcc gaataagaag gctggctctg caccttggtg
     6481 atcaaataat tcgatagctt gtcgtaataa tggcggcata ctatcagtag taggtgtttc
     6541 cctttcttct ttagcgactt gatgctcttg atcttccaat acgcaaccta aagtaaaatg
     6601 ccccacagcg ctgagtgcat ataatgcatt ctctagtgaa aaaccttgtt ggcataaaaa
     6661 ggctaattga ttttcgagag tttcatactg tttttctgta ggccgtgtac ctaaatgtac
     6721 ttttgctcca tcgcgatgac ttagtaaagc acatctaaaa cttttagcgt tattacgtaa
     6781 aaaatcttgc cagctttccc cttctaaagg gcaaaagtga gtatggtgcc tatctaacat
     6841 ctcaatggct aaggcgtcga gcaaagcccg cttatttttt acatgccaat acaatgtagg
     6901 ctgctctaca cctagcttct gggcgagttt acgggttgtt aaaccttcga ttccgacctc
     6961 attaagcagc tctaatgcgc tgttaatcac tttactttta tctaatctag acatcatTAA
     7021 TGGCTTTTAC TCCATTTGAT TGAGAAACAC AATTTTTGTC AAAGATAAAT TGTATGATAG
     7081 AAATTCGCTA ATGCGAAAAT CGATTTCAAT ATGGAACGGC CAGTATATAC GACGTTTCGA
     7141 AGGAGGGTAA ACGAATGggt tctcaccacc accaccatca cACTGCTAGC GGATCTA
//
