# Supplementary material for: A genetic platform for a biocementation bacterium
Source: bioRxiv preprint, doi:10.64898/2025.12.05.692644, version 1 (2025-12-06)
Supplement: Plasmid Sequences [file 692644_file03.zip › Sporosarcina Plasmid Vectors/Promoter library variant plasmids/pGLU_511_36.gb]

LOCUS       pGLU_511_36             7260 bp ds-DNA     circular     02-DEC-2025
DEFINITION  .
FEATURES             Location/Qualifiers
     prokaryote t... 703..760
                     /label="TAmarelleT7"
                     /ApEinfo_revcolor="#f58a5e"
                     /ApEinfo_fwdcolor="#f58a5e"
     miscellaneous   774..1019
                     /label="oriT"
                     /ApEinfo_revcolor="#84b0dc"
                     /ApEinfo_fwdcolor="#84b0dc"
     miscellaneous   1043..1082
                     /label="UNSX"
                     /ApEinfo_revcolor="#9eafd2"
                     /ApEinfo_fwdcolor="#9eafd2"
     prokaryote p... 1083..1114
                     /label="L2U8H11"
                     /ApEinfo_revcolor="#75c6a9"
                     /ApEinfo_fwdcolor="#75c6a9"
     primer_bind     complement(1167..1187)
                     /label="M13-rev"
                     /ApEinfo_revcolor="#85dae9"
                     /ApEinfo_fwdcolor="#85dae9"
     primer_bind     complement(1171..1187)
                     /label="M13 rev"
                     /ApEinfo_revcolor="#c7b0e3"
                     /ApEinfo_fwdcolor="#c7b0e3"
     ori             1377..1765
                     /label="R6K ORI"
                     /ApEinfo_revcolor="#85dae9"
                     /ApEinfo_fwdcolor="#85dae9"
     terminator      1914..2008
                     /label="lambda t0 terminator"
                     /ApEinfo_revcolor="#faac61"
                     /ApEinfo_fwdcolor="#faac61"
     CDS             complement(2029..2688)
                     /label="cat"
                     /ApEinfo_revcolor="#ffef86"
                     /ApEinfo_fwdcolor="#ffef86"
     promoter        complement(2689..2791)
                     /label="Pcat"
                     /ApEinfo_revcolor="#9eafd2"
                     /ApEinfo_fwdcolor="#9eafd2"
     primer_bind     2892..2909
                     /label="M13-fwd"
                     /ApEinfo_revcolor="#85dae9"
                     /ApEinfo_fwdcolor="#85dae9"
     primer_bind     2893..2909
                     /label="M13 fwd"
                     /ApEinfo_revcolor="#d59687"
                     /ApEinfo_fwdcolor="#d59687"
     prokaryote t... 2962..2991
                     /label="L2U5H11"
                     /ApEinfo_revcolor="#f8d3a9"
                     /ApEinfo_fwdcolor="#f8d3a9"
     spacer          2992..3031
                     /label="UNS_1"
                     /ApEinfo_revcolor="#c6c9d1"
                     /ApEinfo_fwdcolor="#c6c9d1"
     miscellaneous   2992..3031
                     /label="UNS1"
                     /ApEinfo_revcolor="#9eafd2"
                     /ApEinfo_fwdcolor="#9eafd2"
     misc_feature    3055..3084
                     /label="F primer binding"
                     /ApEinfo_revcolor="#d6b295"
                     /ApEinfo_fwdcolor="#d6b295"
     Primer site     3055..3084
                     /label="F-skpp-asm-15-mer-2x"
                     /ApEinfo_revcolor="#f58a5e"
                     /ApEinfo_fwdcolor="#f58a5e"
     ORI barcode     3055..3134
                     /label="ORI_BC_30"
                     /ApEinfo_revcolor="#faac61"
                     /ApEinfo_fwdcolor="#faac61"
     Barcode         3085..3104
                     /label="BC.0030"
                     /ApEinfo_revcolor="#c6c9d1"
                     /ApEinfo_fwdcolor="#c6c9d1"
     Primer site     3105..3134
                     /label="R-skpp-asm-15-mer-2x"
                     /ApEinfo_revcolor="#f58a5e"
                     /ApEinfo_fwdcolor="#f58a5e"
     misc_feature    complement(3105..3134)
                     /label="R primer binding"
                     /ApEinfo_revcolor="#d6b295"
                     /ApEinfo_fwdcolor="#d6b295"
     ORI             3139..4870
                     /label="pTHT15 ORI"
                     /ApEinfo_revcolor="#f58a5e"
                     /ApEinfo_fwdcolor="#f58a5e"
     prokaryote p... 4884..5335
                     /label="PermC"
                     /ApEinfo_revcolor="#faac61"
                     /ApEinfo_fwdcolor="#faac61"
     RBS             5204..5214
                     /label="bsRBS"
                     /ApEinfo_revcolor="#b7e6d7"
                     /ApEinfo_fwdcolor="#b7e6d7"
     CDS             5337..6071
                     /label="ermC"
                     /ApEinfo_revcolor="#ffef86"
                     /ApEinfo_fwdcolor="#ffef86"
     prokaryote t... 6076..6161
                     /label="TermC"
                     /ApEinfo_revcolor="#f8d3a9"
                     /ApEinfo_fwdcolor="#f8d3a9"
     misc_feature    6170..6209
                     /label="UNS_8"
                     /ApEinfo_revcolor="#c6c9d1"
                     /ApEinfo_fwdcolor="#c6c9d1"
     prokaryote t... complement(6210..6390)
                     /label="TAmarelleT9"
                     /ApEinfo_revcolor="#f58a5e"
                     /ApEinfo_fwdcolor="#f58a5e"
     misc_feature    complement(6394..7017)
                     /label="tetR"
                     /ApEinfo_revcolor="#f58a5e"
                     /ApEinfo_fwdcolor="#f58a5e"
     prokaryote p... 7018..7117
                     /label="P4"
                     /ApEinfo_revcolor="#f58a5e"
                     /ApEinfo_fwdcolor="#f58a5e"
     prokaryote p... 7118..7217
                     /label="P3_d"
                     /ApEinfo_revcolor="#f58a5e"
                     /ApEinfo_fwdcolor="#f58a5e"
     misc_feature    7138..7156
                     /label="Tet Operator"
                     /ApEinfo_revcolor="#84b0dc"
                     /ApEinfo_fwdcolor="#84b0dc"
     NGS barcode     7245..7259
                     /label="Barcode 36"
                     /ApEinfo_revcolor="#faac61"
                     /ApEinfo_fwdcolor="#faac61"
     CDS             7260..698
                     /label="mScarlet-I"
                     /ApEinfo_revcolor="#ffef86"
                     /ApEinfo_fwdcolor="#ffef86"
ORIGIN
        1 TGGTGAGTAA GGGTGAAGCC GTGATTAAAG AGTTCATGCG CTTCAAAGTG CATATGGAGG
       61 GCTCAATGAA CGGCCATGAA TTTGAAATTG AAGGTGAAGG AGAAGGCCGT CCGTATGAGG
      121 GCACCCAGAC CGCCAAACTG AAAGTCACAA AGGGTGGCCC GCTGCCGTTT TCGTGGGATA
      181 TTTTATCCCC TCAATTCATG TACGGCAGCC GGGCGTTTAT TAAACACCCG GCGGATATCC
      241 CGGATTACTA TAAGCAATCT TTTCCAGAAG GCTTTAAATG GGAGCGCGTG ATGAATTTTG
      301 AAGACGGAGG TGCTGTTACC GTGACCCAGG ACACGAGCTT AGAAGACGGT ACCTTGATCT
      361 ATAAGGTAAA GCTGCGTGGT ACCAATTTCC CGCCGGATGG GCCAGTTATG CAGAAAAAGA
      421 CTATGGGCTG GGAAGCATCG ACGGAGCGTC TTTACCCCGA AGACGGCGTC CTGAAAGGCG
      481 ATATTAAAAT GGCCCTGCGA CTGAAAGACG GCGGTCGCTA CCTTGCAGAT TTCAAAACAA
      541 CGTATAAAGC GAAAAAACCT GTGCAGATGC CCGGGGCGTA CAACGTTGAT CGCAAACTAG
      601 ATATCACTTC ACACAACGAA GATTACACGG TAGTCGAACA GTATGAACGT AGCGAGGGGC
      661 GCCATAGCAC CGGAGGCATG GATGAACTCT ATAAATAAGC TTCGCTCGTG CTCGCCGCGA
      721 CCTTCCTCTT CATGCACCTC TTCGGCATCG GGCTGCACAA CGCTACAGAG GAGCTTTTCC
      781 GCTGCATAAC CCTGCTTCGG GGTCATTATA GCGATTTTTT CGGTATATCC ATCCTTTTTC
      841 GCACGATATA CAGGATTTTG CCAAAGGGTT CGTGTAGACT TTCCTTGGTG TATCCAACGG
      901 CGTCAGCCGG GCAGGATAGG TGAAGTAGGC CCACCCGCGA GCGGGTGTTC CTTCTTCACT
      961 GTCCCTTATT CGCACCTGGC GGTGCTCAAC GGGAATCCTG CTCTGCGAGG CTGGCCGTAC
     1021 GCTAGGTATA CTTGAGACCA CCCCAGGATA CATAGATTAC CACAACTCCG AGCCCTTCCA
     1081 CCTAGCGTGC TAACCACGCA CGCTATTGTT GTATAGGCTA GGTGGAGGCT CAGTGATGAT
     1141 AAGTCTGCGA TGGTGGATGC ATGTGTCATG GTCATAGCTG TTTCCTGTGT GAAATTGTTA
     1201 TCCGCTCAGA GGGCACAATC CTATTCCGCG CTATCCGACA ATCTCCAAGA CATTAGGTGG
     1261 AGTTCAGTTC GGCGTATGGC ATATGTCGCT GGAAAGAACA TGTGAGCAAA AGGCCAGCAA
     1321 AAGGCCAGGA ACCGTAAAAA GGCCGCGTTG CTGGCGTTac agctgggcgc gccccatgtc
     1381 agccgttaag tgttcctgtg tcactcaaaa ttgctttgag aggctctaag ggcttctcag
     1441 tgcgttacat ccctggcttg ttgtccacaa ccgttaaacc ttaaaggctt taaaagcctt
     1501 atatattctt ttttttctta taaaacttaa aaccttagag gctatttaag ttgctgattt
     1561 atattaattt tattgttcaa acatgagagc ttagtacgtg aaacatgaga gcttagtacg
     1621 ttagccatga gagcttagta cgttagccat gagggtttag ttcgttaaac atgagagctt
     1681 agtacgttaa acatgagagc ttagtacgtg aaacatgaga gcttagtacg tactatcaac
     1741 aggttgaact gctgatcttc agatcggcgc gccggccggc cGAAGATCCT TTGATCTTTT
     1801 CTACGGGGTC TGACGCTCTA TTCAACAAAG CCGCCGTCCC GTCAAGTCAG CGTAAATGGG
     1861 TAGGGGGCTT CAAATCGTCC CCCCATACGA TATAAGTTGT TACTAGTGCT TGGATTCTCA
     1921 CCAATAAAAA ACGCCCGGCG GCAACCGAGC GTTCTGAACA AATCCAGATG GAGTTCTGAG
     1981 GTCATTACTG GATCTATCAA CAGGAGTCCA AGCGAGCTCG ATATCAAATT ACGCCCCGCC
     2041 CTGCCACTCA TCGCAGTACT GTTGTAATTC ATTAAGCATT CTGCCGACAT GGAAGCCATC
     2101 ACAAACGGCA TGATGAACCT GAATCGCCAG CGGCATCAGC ACCTTGTCGC CTTGCGTATA
     2161 ATATTTGCCC ATGGTGAAAA CGGGGGCGAA GAAGTTGTCC ATATTGGCCA CGTTTAAATC
     2221 AAAACTGGTG AAACTCACCC AGGGATTGGC TGAGACGAAA AACATATTCT CAATAAACCC
     2281 TTTAGGGAAA TAGGCCAGGT TTTCACCGTA ACACGCCACA TCTTGCGAAT ATATGTGTAG
     2341 AAACTGCCGG AAATCGTCGT GGTATTCACT CCAGAGCGAT GAAAACGTTT CAGTTTGCTC
     2401 ATGGAAAACG GTGTAACAAG GGTGAACACT ATCCCATATC ACCAGCTCAC CGTCTTTCAT
     2461 TGCCATACGA AATTCCGGAT GAGCATTCAT CAGGCGGGCA AGAATGTGAA TAAAGGCCGG
     2521 ATAAAACTTG TGCTTATTTT TCTTTACGGT CTTTAAAAAG GCCGTAATAT CCAGCTGAAC
     2581 GGTCTGGTTA TAGGTACATT GAGCAACTGA CTGAAATGCC TCAAAATGTT CTTTACGATG
     2641 CCATTGGGAT ATATCAACGG TGGTATATCC AGTGATTTTT TTCTCCATTT TAGCTTCCTT
     2701 AGCTCCTGAA AATCTCGATA ACTCAAAAAA TACGCCCGGT AGTGATCTTA TTTCATTATG
     2761 GTGAAAGTTG GAACCTCTTA CGTGCCGATC AACGTCTCAT TGATACCTGA AACAAAACCC
     2821 ATCGTACGGC CAAGGAAGTC TCCAATAACT GTGATCCACC ACAAGCGCCA GGGTTTTCCC
     2881 AGTCACGACG TTGTAAAACG ACGGCCAGTC ATGCATAATC CGCACGCATC TGGAATAAGG
     2941 AAGTGCCATT CCGCCTGACC TTAGCGTGCG AACAGCACGC TATTGTTGTA TCATTACTCG
     3001 CATCCATTCT CAGGCTGTCT CGTCTCGTCT CCGAGGTCTC AGGAGAATGA GTCAGGGTCA
     3061 CGCGTAGGAC GCGTCGAGTA GGGTTTCTTG TCGACTCCAT GTCAGTTCCG CAGCCACACG
     3121 CCGTGTGAAG CTGGGGAGGT TCATTTGATA TGCCTCCTAA ATTTTTATCT AAAGTGAATT
     3181 TAGGAGGCTT ACTTGTCTGC TTTCTTCATT AGAATCAATC CTTTTTTAAA AGTCAATCCC
     3241 GTTTGTTGAA CTACTCTTTA ATAAAATAAT TTTTCCGTTC CCAATTCCAC ATTGCAATAA
     3301 TAGAAAATCC ATCTTCATCG GCTTTTTCGT CATCATCTGT ATGAATCAAA TCGCCTTCTT
     3361 CTGTGTCATC AAGGTTTAAT TTTTTATGTA TTTCTTTTAA CAAACCACCA TAGGAGATTA
     3421 ACCTTTTACG GTGTAAACCT TCCTCCAAAT CAGACAAACG TTTCAAATTC TTTTCTTCAT
     3481 CATCGGTCAT AAAATCCGTA TCCTTTACAG GATATTTTGC AGTTTCGTCA ATTGCCGATT
     3541 GTATATCCGA TTTATATTTA TTTTTCGGTC GAATCATTTG AACTTTTACA TTTGGATCAT
     3601 AGTCTAATTT CATTGCCTTT TTCCAAAATT GAATCCATTG TTTTTGATTC ACGTAGTTTT
     3661 CTGTATTCTT AAAATAAGTT GGTTCCACAC ATACCAATAC ATGCATGTGC TGATTATAAG
     3721 AATTATCTTT ATTATTTATT GTCACTTCCG TTGCACGCAT AAAACCAACA AGATTTTTAT
     3781 TAATTTTTTT ATATTGCATC ATTCGGCGAA ATCCTTGAGC CATATCTGAC AAACTCTTAT
     3841 TTAATTCTTC GCCATCATAA ACATTTTTAA CTGTTAATGT GAGAAACAAC CAACGAACTG
     3901 TTGGCTTTTG TTTAATAACT TCAGCAACAA CCTTTTGTGA CTGAATGCCA TGTTTCATTG
     3961 CTCTCCTCCA GTTGCACATT GGACAAAGCC TGGATTTACA AAACCACACT CGATACAACT
     4021 TTCTTTCGCC TGTTTCACGA TTTTGTTTAT ACTCTAATAT TTCAGCACAA TCTTTTACTC
     4081 TTTCAGCCTT TTTAAATTCA AGAATATGCA GAAGTTCAAA GTAATCAACA TTAGCGATTT
     4141 TCTTTTCTCT CCATGGCCTC ACTTTTCCAC TTTTTGTCTT GTCCACTAAA ACCCTTGATT
     4201 TTTCATCTGA ATAAATGCTA CTATTAGGAC ACATAATATT AAAAGAAACC CCCATCTATT
     4261 TAGTTATTTG TTTGGTCACT TATAACTTTA ACAGATGGGG TTTTTCTGTG CAACCAATTT
     4321 TAAGGGTTTT CAATACTTTA AAACACATAC ATACCAACAC TTCAACGCAC CTTTCAGCAA
     4381 CTAAAATAAA AATGACGTTA TTTCTATATG TATCAAGAAT AGAAAGAACT CGTTTTTCGC
     4441 TACGCTCAAA ACGCAAAAAA AGCACTCATT CGAGTGCTTT TTCTTATCGC TCCAAATCAT
     4501 GCGATTTTTT CCTCTTTGCT TTTCTTTGCT CACGAAGTTC TCGATCACGC TGCAAAACAT
     4561 CTTGAAGCGA AAAAGTATTC TTCTTTTCTT CCGATCGCTC ATGCTGACGC ACGAAAAGCC
     4621 CTCTAGGCGC ATAGGAACAA CTCCTAAATG CATGTGAGGG GTTTTCTCGT CCATGTGAAC
     4681 AGTCGCATAC GCAATATTTT GTTTCCCATA CTGCATTAAT GAATCGGCCA ACGCGCGGGG
     4741 AGAGGCGGTT TGCGTATTGG GCGCTCTTGC GCTTCCTCGC TCACTGACTC GCTGCGCTCG
     4801 GTCGTTCGGC TGCGGCGAGC GGTATCAGCT CACTCAAAGG CGGTAATACG GTTATCCACA
     4861 GAATCAGGGG CGCTAGCAAG GAGGATCCTT TAACTCTGGC AACCCTCAAA ATTGAATGAG
     4921 ACATGCTACA CCTCCGGATA ATAAATATAT ATAAACGTAT ATAGATTTCA TAAAGTCTAA
     4981 CACACTAGAC TTATTTACTT CGTAATTAAG TCGTTAAACC GTGTGCTCTA CGACCAAAAC
     5041 TATAAAACCT TTAAGAACTT TCTTTTTTTA CAAGAAAAAA GAAATTAGAT AAATCTCTCA
     5101 TATCTTTTAT TCAATAATCG CATCCGATTG CAGTATAAAT TTAACGATCA CTCATCATGT
     5161 TCATATTTAT CAGAGGTCGT GCTATAATTA TACTAATTTT ATAAGGAGGA AAAAATATGG
     5221 GCATTTTTAG TATTTTTGTA ATCAGCACAG TTCATTATCA ACCAAACAAA AAATAAGTGG
     5281 TTATAATGAA TCGTTAATAA GCAAAATTCA TATAACCAAA TTAAAGAGGG TTATAAATGA
     5341 ACGAGAAAAA TATAAAACAC AGTCAAAACT TTATTACTTC AAAACATAAT ATAGATAAAA
     5401 TAATGACAAA TATAAGATTA AATGAACATG ATAATATCTT TGAAATCGGC TCAGGAAAAG
     5461 GCCATTTTAC CCTTGAATTA GTAAAGAGGT GTAATTTCGT AACTGCCATT GAAATAGACC
     5521 ATAAATTATG CAAAACTACA GAAAATAAAC TTGTTGATCA CGATAATTTC CAAGTTTTAA
     5581 ACAAGGATAT ATTGCAGTTT AAATTTCCTA AAAACCAATC CTATAAAATA TATGGTAATA
     5641 TACCTTATAA CATAAGTACG GATATAATAC GCAAAATTGT TTTTGATAGT ATAGCTAATG
     5701 AGATTTATTT AATCGTGGAA TACGGGTTTG CTAAAAGATT ATTAAATACA AAACGCTCAT
     5761 TGGCATTACT TTTAATGGCA GAAGTTGATA TTTCTATATT AAGTATGGTT CCAAGAGAAT
     5821 ATTTTCATCC TAAACCTAAA GTGAATAGCT CACTTATCAG ATTAAGTAGA AAAAAATCAA
     5881 GAATATCACA CAAAGATAAA CAAAAGTATA ATTATTTCGT TATGAAATGG GTTAACAAAG
     5941 AATACAAGAA AATATTTACA AAAAATCAAT TTAACAATTC CTTAAAACAT GCAGGAATTG
     6001 ACGATTTAAA CAATATTAGC TTTGAACAAT TCTTATCTCT TTTCAATAGC TATAAATTAT
     6061 TTAATAAGTA AGCTTGTTAA GGGATGCATA AACTGCATCC CTTAACTTGT TTTTCGTGTG
     6121 CCTATTTTTT GTGAATCGAT TATGTCTTTT GCGCAGTCGG CCGCTATACC CTCGTCTCAA
     6181 CCAAAGCAAT CAACCCATCA ACCACCTGGT CGTTGGGATT GTCCTGACCG AAGCGGGACA
     6241 GGTCCACGAG CAGGCAATGC TTGTTGGGCA TGGTGAGGTG GATGTCTTTC ACTTCCGGCA
     6301 CGCAGCCGAG GACTTTTTGC GCCATATCGT AAAGTGTGTG CTGAACGGAT TCGCTTTCGT
     6361 GTTCAGCGAA AGAGGCGAGA AGGAGATTCC ttaagaccca ctttcacatt taagttgttt
     6421 ttctaatccg catatgatca attcaaggcc gaataagaag gctggctctg caccttggtg
     6481 atcaaataat tcgatagctt gtcgtaataa tggcggcata ctatcagtag taggtgtttc
     6541 cctttcttct ttagcgactt gatgctcttg atcttccaat acgcaaccta aagtaaaatg
     6601 ccccacagcg ctgagtgcat ataatgcatt ctctagtgaa aaaccttgtt ggcataaaaa
     6661 ggctaattga ttttcgagag tttcatactg tttttctgta ggccgtgtac ctaaatgtac
     6721 ttttgctcca tcgcgatgac ttagtaaagc acatctaaaa cttttagcgt tattacgtaa
     6781 aaaatcttgc cagctttccc cttctaaagg gcaaaagtga gtatggtgcc tatctaacat
     6841 ctcaatggct aaggcgtcga gcaaagcccg cttatttttt acatgccaat acaatgtagg
     6901 ctgctctaca cctagcttct gggcgagttt acgggttgtt aaaccttcga ttccgacctc
     6961 attaagcagc tctaatgcgc tgttaatcac tttactttta tctaatctag acatcatGGA
     7021 GCCTACCTCC CTTTAGTCTT ATCGCTGGCA ACTGGATTTT TATAAGTAAG TAAGGAGAAA
     7081 GCAGTCACTT TCCCCTTACT TTAAATATGA TTCAACTaat atattgaaag atcatgatcc
     7141 ctatcagtga tagagaagtt gtcaaaattg catatacgtg taaaatagat ttacaaaaga
     7201 ttcggaggtt ttttaacATG ggttctcacc accaccacca tcacACATCA GCGACGAGTA
//
