# Supplementary material for: A genetic platform for a biocementation bacterium
Source: bioRxiv preprint, doi:10.64898/2025.12.05.692644, version 1 (2025-12-06)
Supplement: Plasmid Sequences [file 692644_file03.zip › Sporosarcina Plasmid Vectors/Promoter library variant plasmids/pGLU_511_67.gb]

LOCUS       pGLU_511_67             7260 bp ds-DNA     circular     02-DEC-2025
DEFINITION  .
FEATURES             Location/Qualifiers
     prokaryote t... 703..760
                     /label="TAmarelleT7"
                     /ApEinfo_revcolor="#f58a5e"
                     /ApEinfo_fwdcolor="#f58a5e"
     miscellaneous   774..1019
                     /label="oriT"
                     /ApEinfo_revcolor="#84b0dc"
                     /ApEinfo_fwdcolor="#84b0dc"
     miscellaneous   1043..1082
                     /label="UNSX"
                     /ApEinfo_revcolor="#9eafd2"
                     /ApEinfo_fwdcolor="#9eafd2"
     prokaryote p... 1083..1114
                     /label="L2U8H11"
                     /ApEinfo_revcolor="#75c6a9"
                     /ApEinfo_fwdcolor="#75c6a9"
     primer_bind     complement(1167..1187)
                     /label="M13-rev"
                     /ApEinfo_revcolor="#85dae9"
                     /ApEinfo_fwdcolor="#85dae9"
     primer_bind     complement(1171..1187)
                     /label="M13 rev"
                     /ApEinfo_revcolor="#c7b0e3"
                     /ApEinfo_fwdcolor="#c7b0e3"
     ori             1377..1765
                     /label="R6K ORI"
                     /ApEinfo_revcolor="#85dae9"
                     /ApEinfo_fwdcolor="#85dae9"
     terminator      1914..2008
                     /label="lambda t0 terminator"
                     /ApEinfo_revcolor="#faac61"
                     /ApEinfo_fwdcolor="#faac61"
     CDS             complement(2029..2688)
                     /label="cat"
                     /ApEinfo_revcolor="#ffef86"
                     /ApEinfo_fwdcolor="#ffef86"
     promoter        complement(2689..2791)
                     /label="Pcat"
                     /ApEinfo_revcolor="#9eafd2"
                     /ApEinfo_fwdcolor="#9eafd2"
     primer_bind     2892..2909
                     /label="M13-fwd"
                     /ApEinfo_revcolor="#85dae9"
                     /ApEinfo_fwdcolor="#85dae9"
     primer_bind     2893..2909
                     /label="M13 fwd"
                     /ApEinfo_revcolor="#d59687"
                     /ApEinfo_fwdcolor="#d59687"
     prokaryote t... 2962..2991
                     /label="L2U5H11"
                     /ApEinfo_revcolor="#f8d3a9"
                     /ApEinfo_fwdcolor="#f8d3a9"
     miscellaneous   2992..3031
                     /label="UNS1"
                     /ApEinfo_revcolor="#9eafd2"
                     /ApEinfo_fwdcolor="#9eafd2"
     spacer          2992..3031
                     /label="UNS_1"
                     /ApEinfo_revcolor="#c6c9d1"
                     /ApEinfo_fwdcolor="#c6c9d1"
     Primer site     3055..3084
                     /label="F-skpp-asm-15-mer-2x"
                     /ApEinfo_revcolor="#f58a5e"
                     /ApEinfo_fwdcolor="#f58a5e"
     misc_feature    3055..3084
                     /label="F primer binding"
                     /ApEinfo_revcolor="#d6b295"
                     /ApEinfo_fwdcolor="#d6b295"
     ORI barcode     3055..3134
                     /label="ORI_BC_30"
                     /ApEinfo_revcolor="#faac61"
                     /ApEinfo_fwdcolor="#faac61"
     Barcode         3085..3104
                     /label="BC.0030"
                     /ApEinfo_revcolor="#c6c9d1"
                     /ApEinfo_fwdcolor="#c6c9d1"
     Primer site     3105..3134
                     /label="R-skpp-asm-15-mer-2x"
                     /ApEinfo_revcolor="#f58a5e"
                     /ApEinfo_fwdcolor="#f58a5e"
     misc_feature    complement(3105..3134)
                     /label="R primer binding"
                     /ApEinfo_revcolor="#d6b295"
                     /ApEinfo_fwdcolor="#d6b295"
     ORI             3139..4870
                     /label="pTHT15 ORI"
                     /ApEinfo_revcolor="#f58a5e"
                     /ApEinfo_fwdcolor="#f58a5e"
     prokaryote p... 4884..5335
                     /label="PermC"
                     /ApEinfo_revcolor="#faac61"
                     /ApEinfo_fwdcolor="#faac61"
     RBS             5204..5214
                     /label="bsRBS"
                     /ApEinfo_revcolor="#b7e6d7"
                     /ApEinfo_fwdcolor="#b7e6d7"
     CDS             5337..6071
                     /label="ermC"
                     /ApEinfo_revcolor="#ffef86"
                     /ApEinfo_fwdcolor="#ffef86"
     prokaryote t... 6076..6161
                     /label="TermC"
                     /ApEinfo_revcolor="#f8d3a9"
                     /ApEinfo_fwdcolor="#f8d3a9"
     misc_feature    6170..6209
                     /label="UNS_8"
                     /ApEinfo_revcolor="#c6c9d1"
                     /ApEinfo_fwdcolor="#c6c9d1"
     prokaryote t... complement(6210..6390)
                     /label="TAmarelleT9"
                     /ApEinfo_revcolor="#f58a5e"
                     /ApEinfo_fwdcolor="#f58a5e"
     misc_feature    complement(6394..7017)
                     /label="tetR"
                     /ApEinfo_revcolor="#f58a5e"
                     /ApEinfo_fwdcolor="#f58a5e"
     prokaryote p... 7018..7117
                     /label="P10"
                     /ApEinfo_revcolor="#f58a5e"
                     /ApEinfo_fwdcolor="#f58a5e"
     prokaryote p... 7118..7217
                     /label="P21_c"
                     /ApEinfo_revcolor="#f58a5e"
                     /ApEinfo_fwdcolor="#f58a5e"
     misc_feature    7158..7176
                     /label="Tet Operator"
                     /ApEinfo_revcolor="#84b0dc"
                     /ApEinfo_fwdcolor="#84b0dc"
     NGS barcode     7245..7259
                     /label="Barcode 67"
                     /ApEinfo_revcolor="#faac61"
                     /ApEinfo_fwdcolor="#faac61"
     CDS             7260..698
                     /label="mScarlet-I"
                     /ApEinfo_revcolor="#ffef86"
                     /ApEinfo_fwdcolor="#ffef86"
ORIGIN
        1 TGGTGAGTAA GGGTGAAGCC GTGATTAAAG AGTTCATGCG CTTCAAAGTG CATATGGAGG
       61 GCTCAATGAA CGGCCATGAA TTTGAAATTG AAGGTGAAGG AGAAGGCCGT CCGTATGAGG
      121 GCACCCAGAC CGCCAAACTG AAAGTCACAA AGGGTGGCCC GCTGCCGTTT TCGTGGGATA
      181 TTTTATCCCC TCAATTCATG TACGGCAGCC GGGCGTTTAT TAAACACCCG GCGGATATCC
      241 CGGATTACTA TAAGCAATCT TTTCCAGAAG GCTTTAAATG GGAGCGCGTG ATGAATTTTG
      301 AAGACGGAGG TGCTGTTACC GTGACCCAGG ACACGAGCTT AGAAGACGGT ACCTTGATCT
      361 ATAAGGTAAA GCTGCGTGGT ACCAATTTCC CGCCGGATGG GCCAGTTATG CAGAAAAAGA
      421 CTATGGGCTG GGAAGCATCG ACGGAGCGTC TTTACCCCGA AGACGGCGTC CTGAAAGGCG
      481 ATATTAAAAT GGCCCTGCGA CTGAAAGACG GCGGTCGCTA CCTTGCAGAT TTCAAAACAA
      541 CGTATAAAGC GAAAAAACCT GTGCAGATGC CCGGGGCGTA CAACGTTGAT CGCAAACTAG
      601 ATATCACTTC ACACAACGAA GATTACACGG TAGTCGAACA GTATGAACGT AGCGAGGGGC
      661 GCCATAGCAC CGGAGGCATG GATGAACTCT ATAAATAAGC TTCGCTCGTG CTCGCCGCGA
      721 CCTTCCTCTT CATGCACCTC TTCGGCATCG GGCTGCACAA CGCTACAGAG GAGCTTTTCC
      781 GCTGCATAAC CCTGCTTCGG GGTCATTATA GCGATTTTTT CGGTATATCC ATCCTTTTTC
      841 GCACGATATA CAGGATTTTG CCAAAGGGTT CGTGTAGACT TTCCTTGGTG TATCCAACGG
      901 CGTCAGCCGG GCAGGATAGG TGAAGTAGGC CCACCCGCGA GCGGGTGTTC CTTCTTCACT
      961 GTCCCTTATT CGCACCTGGC GGTGCTCAAC GGGAATCCTG CTCTGCGAGG CTGGCCGTAC
     1021 GCTAGGTATA CTTGAGACCA CCCCAGGATA CATAGATTAC CACAACTCCG AGCCCTTCCA
     1081 CCTAGCGTGC TAACCACGCA CGCTATTGTT GTATAGGCTA GGTGGAGGCT CAGTGATGAT
     1141 AAGTCTGCGA TGGTGGATGC ATGTGTCATG GTCATAGCTG TTTCCTGTGT GAAATTGTTA
     1201 TCCGCTCAGA GGGCACAATC CTATTCCGCG CTATCCGACA ATCTCCAAGA CATTAGGTGG
     1261 AGTTCAGTTC GGCGTATGGC ATATGTCGCT GGAAAGAACA TGTGAGCAAA AGGCCAGCAA
     1321 AAGGCCAGGA ACCGTAAAAA GGCCGCGTTG CTGGCGTTac agctgggcgc gccccatgtc
     1381 agccgttaag tgttcctgtg tcactcaaaa ttgctttgag aggctctaag ggcttctcag
     1441 tgcgttacat ccctggcttg ttgtccacaa ccgttaaacc ttaaaggctt taaaagcctt
     1501 atatattctt ttttttctta taaaacttaa aaccttagag gctatttaag ttgctgattt
     1561 atattaattt tattgttcaa acatgagagc ttagtacgtg aaacatgaga gcttagtacg
     1621 ttagccatga gagcttagta cgttagccat gagggtttag ttcgttaaac atgagagctt
     1681 agtacgttaa acatgagagc ttagtacgtg aaacatgaga gcttagtacg tactatcaac
     1741 aggttgaact gctgatcttc agatcggcgc gccggccggc cGAAGATCCT TTGATCTTTT
     1801 CTACGGGGTC TGACGCTCTA TTCAACAAAG CCGCCGTCCC GTCAAGTCAG CGTAAATGGG
     1861 TAGGGGGCTT CAAATCGTCC CCCCATACGA TATAAGTTGT TACTAGTGCT TGGATTCTCA
     1921 CCAATAAAAA ACGCCCGGCG GCAACCGAGC GTTCTGAACA AATCCAGATG GAGTTCTGAG
     1981 GTCATTACTG GATCTATCAA CAGGAGTCCA AGCGAGCTCG ATATCAAATT ACGCCCCGCC
     2041 CTGCCACTCA TCGCAGTACT GTTGTAATTC ATTAAGCATT CTGCCGACAT GGAAGCCATC
     2101 ACAAACGGCA TGATGAACCT GAATCGCCAG CGGCATCAGC ACCTTGTCGC CTTGCGTATA
     2161 ATATTTGCCC ATGGTGAAAA CGGGGGCGAA GAAGTTGTCC ATATTGGCCA CGTTTAAATC
     2221 AAAACTGGTG AAACTCACCC AGGGATTGGC TGAGACGAAA AACATATTCT CAATAAACCC
     2281 TTTAGGGAAA TAGGCCAGGT TTTCACCGTA ACACGCCACA TCTTGCGAAT ATATGTGTAG
     2341 AAACTGCCGG AAATCGTCGT GGTATTCACT CCAGAGCGAT GAAAACGTTT CAGTTTGCTC
     2401 ATGGAAAACG GTGTAACAAG GGTGAACACT ATCCCATATC ACCAGCTCAC CGTCTTTCAT
     2461 TGCCATACGA AATTCCGGAT GAGCATTCAT CAGGCGGGCA AGAATGTGAA TAAAGGCCGG
     2521 ATAAAACTTG TGCTTATTTT TCTTTACGGT CTTTAAAAAG GCCGTAATAT CCAGCTGAAC
     2581 GGTCTGGTTA TAGGTACATT GAGCAACTGA CTGAAATGCC TCAAAATGTT CTTTACGATG
     2641 CCATTGGGAT ATATCAACGG TGGTATATCC AGTGATTTTT TTCTCCATTT TAGCTTCCTT
     2701 AGCTCCTGAA AATCTCGATA ACTCAAAAAA TACGCCCGGT AGTGATCTTA TTTCATTATG
     2761 GTGAAAGTTG GAACCTCTTA CGTGCCGATC AACGTCTCAT TGATACCTGA AACAAAACCC
     2821 ATCGTACGGC CAAGGAAGTC TCCAATAACT GTGATCCACC ACAAGCGCCA GGGTTTTCCC
     2881 AGTCACGACG TTGTAAAACG ACGGCCAGTC ATGCATAATC CGCACGCATC TGGAATAAGG
     2941 AAGTGCCATT CCGCCTGACC TTAGCGTGCG AACAGCACGC TATTGTTGTA TCATTACTCG
     3001 CATCCATTCT CAGGCTGTCT CGTCTCGTCT CCGAGGTCTC AGGAGAATGA GTCAGGGTCA
     3061 CGCGTAGGAC GCGTCGAGTA GGGTTTCTTG TCGACTCCAT GTCAGTTCCG CAGCCACACG
     3121 CCGTGTGAAG CTGGGGAGGT TCATTTGATA TGCCTCCTAA ATTTTTATCT AAAGTGAATT
     3181 TAGGAGGCTT ACTTGTCTGC TTTCTTCATT AGAATCAATC CTTTTTTAAA AGTCAATCCC
     3241 GTTTGTTGAA CTACTCTTTA ATAAAATAAT TTTTCCGTTC CCAATTCCAC ATTGCAATAA
     3301 TAGAAAATCC ATCTTCATCG GCTTTTTCGT CATCATCTGT ATGAATCAAA TCGCCTTCTT
     3361 CTGTGTCATC AAGGTTTAAT TTTTTATGTA TTTCTTTTAA CAAACCACCA TAGGAGATTA
     3421 ACCTTTTACG GTGTAAACCT TCCTCCAAAT CAGACAAACG TTTCAAATTC TTTTCTTCAT
     3481 CATCGGTCAT AAAATCCGTA TCCTTTACAG GATATTTTGC AGTTTCGTCA ATTGCCGATT
     3541 GTATATCCGA TTTATATTTA TTTTTCGGTC GAATCATTTG AACTTTTACA TTTGGATCAT
     3601 AGTCTAATTT CATTGCCTTT TTCCAAAATT GAATCCATTG TTTTTGATTC ACGTAGTTTT
     3661 CTGTATTCTT AAAATAAGTT GGTTCCACAC ATACCAATAC ATGCATGTGC TGATTATAAG
     3721 AATTATCTTT ATTATTTATT GTCACTTCCG TTGCACGCAT AAAACCAACA AGATTTTTAT
     3781 TAATTTTTTT ATATTGCATC ATTCGGCGAA ATCCTTGAGC CATATCTGAC AAACTCTTAT
     3841 TTAATTCTTC GCCATCATAA ACATTTTTAA CTGTTAATGT GAGAAACAAC CAACGAACTG
     3901 TTGGCTTTTG TTTAATAACT TCAGCAACAA CCTTTTGTGA CTGAATGCCA TGTTTCATTG
     3961 CTCTCCTCCA GTTGCACATT GGACAAAGCC TGGATTTACA AAACCACACT CGATACAACT
     4021 TTCTTTCGCC TGTTTCACGA TTTTGTTTAT ACTCTAATAT TTCAGCACAA TCTTTTACTC
     4081 TTTCAGCCTT TTTAAATTCA AGAATATGCA GAAGTTCAAA GTAATCAACA TTAGCGATTT
     4141 TCTTTTCTCT CCATGGCCTC ACTTTTCCAC TTTTTGTCTT GTCCACTAAA ACCCTTGATT
     4201 TTTCATCTGA ATAAATGCTA CTATTAGGAC ACATAATATT AAAAGAAACC CCCATCTATT
     4261 TAGTTATTTG TTTGGTCACT TATAACTTTA ACAGATGGGG TTTTTCTGTG CAACCAATTT
     4321 TAAGGGTTTT CAATACTTTA AAACACATAC ATACCAACAC TTCAACGCAC CTTTCAGCAA
     4381 CTAAAATAAA AATGACGTTA TTTCTATATG TATCAAGAAT AGAAAGAACT CGTTTTTCGC
     4441 TACGCTCAAA ACGCAAAAAA AGCACTCATT CGAGTGCTTT TTCTTATCGC TCCAAATCAT
     4501 GCGATTTTTT CCTCTTTGCT TTTCTTTGCT CACGAAGTTC TCGATCACGC TGCAAAACAT
     4561 CTTGAAGCGA AAAAGTATTC TTCTTTTCTT CCGATCGCTC ATGCTGACGC ACGAAAAGCC
     4621 CTCTAGGCGC ATAGGAACAA CTCCTAAATG CATGTGAGGG GTTTTCTCGT CCATGTGAAC
     4681 AGTCGCATAC GCAATATTTT GTTTCCCATA CTGCATTAAT GAATCGGCCA ACGCGCGGGG
     4741 AGAGGCGGTT TGCGTATTGG GCGCTCTTGC GCTTCCTCGC TCACTGACTC GCTGCGCTCG
     4801 GTCGTTCGGC TGCGGCGAGC GGTATCAGCT CACTCAAAGG CGGTAATACG GTTATCCACA
     4861 GAATCAGGGG CGCTAGCAAG GAGGATCCTT TAACTCTGGC AACCCTCAAA ATTGAATGAG
     4921 ACATGCTACA CCTCCGGATA ATAAATATAT ATAAACGTAT ATAGATTTCA TAAAGTCTAA
     4981 CACACTAGAC TTATTTACTT CGTAATTAAG TCGTTAAACC GTGTGCTCTA CGACCAAAAC
     5041 TATAAAACCT TTAAGAACTT TCTTTTTTTA CAAGAAAAAA GAAATTAGAT AAATCTCTCA
     5101 TATCTTTTAT TCAATAATCG CATCCGATTG CAGTATAAAT TTAACGATCA CTCATCATGT
     5161 TCATATTTAT CAGAGGTCGT GCTATAATTA TACTAATTTT ATAAGGAGGA AAAAATATGG
     5221 GCATTTTTAG TATTTTTGTA ATCAGCACAG TTCATTATCA ACCAAACAAA AAATAAGTGG
     5281 TTATAATGAA TCGTTAATAA GCAAAATTCA TATAACCAAA TTAAAGAGGG TTATAAATGA
     5341 ACGAGAAAAA TATAAAACAC AGTCAAAACT TTATTACTTC AAAACATAAT ATAGATAAAA
     5401 TAATGACAAA TATAAGATTA AATGAACATG ATAATATCTT TGAAATCGGC TCAGGAAAAG
     5461 GCCATTTTAC CCTTGAATTA GTAAAGAGGT GTAATTTCGT AACTGCCATT GAAATAGACC
     5521 ATAAATTATG CAAAACTACA GAAAATAAAC TTGTTGATCA CGATAATTTC CAAGTTTTAA
     5581 ACAAGGATAT ATTGCAGTTT AAATTTCCTA AAAACCAATC CTATAAAATA TATGGTAATA
     5641 TACCTTATAA CATAAGTACG GATATAATAC GCAAAATTGT TTTTGATAGT ATAGCTAATG
     5701 AGATTTATTT AATCGTGGAA TACGGGTTTG CTAAAAGATT ATTAAATACA AAACGCTCAT
     5761 TGGCATTACT TTTAATGGCA GAAGTTGATA TTTCTATATT AAGTATGGTT CCAAGAGAAT
     5821 ATTTTCATCC TAAACCTAAA GTGAATAGCT CACTTATCAG ATTAAGTAGA AAAAAATCAA
     5881 GAATATCACA CAAAGATAAA CAAAAGTATA ATTATTTCGT TATGAAATGG GTTAACAAAG
     5941 AATACAAGAA AATATTTACA AAAAATCAAT TTAACAATTC CTTAAAACAT GCAGGAATTG
     6001 ACGATTTAAA CAATATTAGC TTTGAACAAT TCTTATCTCT TTTCAATAGC TATAAATTAT
     6061 TTAATAAGTA AGCTTGTTAA GGGATGCATA AACTGCATCC CTTAACTTGT TTTTCGTGTG
     6121 CCTATTTTTT GTGAATCGAT TATGTCTTTT GCGCAGTCGG CCGCTATACC CTCGTCTCAA
     6181 CCAAAGCAAT CAACCCATCA ACCACCTGGT CGTTGGGATT GTCCTGACCG AAGCGGGACA
     6241 GGTCCACGAG CAGGCAATGC TTGTTGGGCA TGGTGAGGTG GATGTCTTTC ACTTCCGGCA
     6301 CGCAGCCGAG GACTTTTTGC GCCATATCGT AAAGTGTGTG CTGAACGGAT TCGCTTTCGT
     6361 GTTCAGCGAA AGAGGCGAGA AGGAGATTCC ttaagaccca ctttcacatt taagttgttt
     6421 ttctaatccg catatgatca attcaaggcc gaataagaag gctggctctg caccttggtg
     6481 atcaaataat tcgatagctt gtcgtaataa tggcggcata ctatcagtag taggtgtttc
     6541 cctttcttct ttagcgactt gatgctcttg atcttccaat acgcaaccta aagtaaaatg
     6601 ccccacagcg ctgagtgcat ataatgcatt ctctagtgaa aaaccttgtt ggcataaaaa
     6661 ggctaattga ttttcgagag tttcatactg tttttctgta ggccgtgtac ctaaatgtac
     6721 ttttgctcca tcgcgatgac ttagtaaagc acatctaaaa cttttagcgt tattacgtaa
     6781 aaaatcttgc cagctttccc cttctaaagg gcaaaagtga gtatggtgcc tatctaacat
     6841 ctcaatggct aaggcgtcga gcaaagcccg cttatttttt acatgccaat acaatgtagg
     6901 ctgctctaca cctagcttct gggcgagttt acgggttgtt aaaccttcga ttccgacctc
     6961 attaagcagc tctaatgcgc tgttaatcac tttactttta tctaatctag acatcatACT
     7021 TAAAACATCC TTCCAGATTA TCTTCTGTTA GTATACACAA AAAAAGATGA TGATGCCCTA
     7081 AAAGAGCACC ATCACCGTAT GAGTTTTTCA AAATCTTcgc attccgaact atttttctat
     7141 ttgccgaagt attgacttcc ctatcagtga tagagagtat agtaaGAGGC CCGGAGGGTT
     7201 TGTAAAGGAG GTTTTTAATG ggttctcacc accaccacca tcacACTACA GCTACAACAA
//
