# Supplementary material for: A genetic platform for a biocementation bacterium
Source: bioRxiv preprint, doi:10.64898/2025.12.05.692644, version 1 (2025-12-06)
Supplement: Plasmid Sequences [file 692644_file03.zip › Sporosarcina Plasmid Vectors/Promoter library variant plasmids/pGLU_511_8.gb]

LOCUS       pGLU_511_8              7260 bp ds-DNA     circular     02-DEC-2025
DEFINITION  .
FEATURES             Location/Qualifiers
     prokaryote t... 703..760
                     /label="TAmarelleT7"
                     /ApEinfo_revcolor="#f58a5e"
                     /ApEinfo_fwdcolor="#f58a5e"
     miscellaneous   774..1019
                     /label="oriT"
                     /ApEinfo_revcolor="#84b0dc"
                     /ApEinfo_fwdcolor="#84b0dc"
     miscellaneous   1043..1082
                     /label="UNSX"
                     /ApEinfo_revcolor="#9eafd2"
                     /ApEinfo_fwdcolor="#9eafd2"
     prokaryote p... 1083..1114
                     /label="L2U8H11"
                     /ApEinfo_revcolor="#75c6a9"
                     /ApEinfo_fwdcolor="#75c6a9"
     primer_bind     complement(1167..1187)
                     /label="M13-rev"
                     /ApEinfo_revcolor="#85dae9"
                     /ApEinfo_fwdcolor="#85dae9"
     primer_bind     complement(1171..1187)
                     /label="M13 rev"
                     /ApEinfo_revcolor="#c7b0e3"
                     /ApEinfo_fwdcolor="#c7b0e3"
     ori             1377..1765
                     /label="R6K ORI"
                     /ApEinfo_revcolor="#85dae9"
                     /ApEinfo_fwdcolor="#85dae9"
     terminator      1914..2008
                     /label="lambda t0 terminator"
                     /ApEinfo_revcolor="#faac61"
                     /ApEinfo_fwdcolor="#faac61"
     CDS             complement(2029..2688)
                     /label="cat"
                     /ApEinfo_revcolor="#ffef86"
                     /ApEinfo_fwdcolor="#ffef86"
     promoter        complement(2689..2791)
                     /label="Pcat"
                     /ApEinfo_revcolor="#9eafd2"
                     /ApEinfo_fwdcolor="#9eafd2"
     primer_bind     2892..2909
                     /label="M13-fwd"
                     /ApEinfo_revcolor="#85dae9"
                     /ApEinfo_fwdcolor="#85dae9"
     primer_bind     2893..2909
                     /label="M13 fwd"
                     /ApEinfo_revcolor="#d59687"
                     /ApEinfo_fwdcolor="#d59687"
     prokaryote t... 2962..2991
                     /label="L2U5H11"
                     /ApEinfo_revcolor="#f8d3a9"
                     /ApEinfo_fwdcolor="#f8d3a9"
     spacer          2992..3031
                     /label="UNS_1"
                     /ApEinfo_revcolor="#c6c9d1"
                     /ApEinfo_fwdcolor="#c6c9d1"
     miscellaneous   2992..3031
                     /label="UNS1"
                     /ApEinfo_revcolor="#9eafd2"
                     /ApEinfo_fwdcolor="#9eafd2"
     Primer site     3055..3084
                     /label="F-skpp-asm-15-mer-2x"
                     /ApEinfo_revcolor="#f58a5e"
                     /ApEinfo_fwdcolor="#f58a5e"
     misc_feature    3055..3084
                     /label="F primer binding"
                     /ApEinfo_revcolor="#d6b295"
                     /ApEinfo_fwdcolor="#d6b295"
     ORI barcode     3055..3134
                     /label="ORI_BC_30"
                     /ApEinfo_revcolor="#faac61"
                     /ApEinfo_fwdcolor="#faac61"
     Barcode         3085..3104
                     /label="BC.0030"
                     /ApEinfo_revcolor="#c6c9d1"
                     /ApEinfo_fwdcolor="#c6c9d1"
     Primer site     3105..3134
                     /label="R-skpp-asm-15-mer-2x"
                     /ApEinfo_revcolor="#f58a5e"
                     /ApEinfo_fwdcolor="#f58a5e"
     misc_feature    complement(3105..3134)
                     /label="R primer binding"
                     /ApEinfo_revcolor="#d6b295"
                     /ApEinfo_fwdcolor="#d6b295"
     ORI             3139..4870
                     /label="pTHT15 ORI"
                     /ApEinfo_revcolor="#f58a5e"
                     /ApEinfo_fwdcolor="#f58a5e"
     prokaryote p... 4884..5335
                     /label="PermC"
                     /ApEinfo_revcolor="#faac61"
                     /ApEinfo_fwdcolor="#faac61"
     RBS             5204..5214
                     /label="bsRBS"
                     /ApEinfo_revcolor="#b7e6d7"
                     /ApEinfo_fwdcolor="#b7e6d7"
     CDS             5337..6071
                     /label="ermC"
                     /ApEinfo_revcolor="#ffef86"
                     /ApEinfo_fwdcolor="#ffef86"
     prokaryote t... 6076..6161
                     /label="TermC"
                     /ApEinfo_revcolor="#f8d3a9"
                     /ApEinfo_fwdcolor="#f8d3a9"
     misc_feature    6170..6209
                     /label="UNS_8"
                     /ApEinfo_revcolor="#c6c9d1"
                     /ApEinfo_fwdcolor="#c6c9d1"
     prokaryote t... complement(6210..6390)
                     /label="TAmarelleT9"
                     /ApEinfo_revcolor="#f58a5e"
                     /ApEinfo_fwdcolor="#f58a5e"
     misc_feature    complement(6394..7017)
                     /label="tetR"
                     /ApEinfo_revcolor="#f58a5e"
                     /ApEinfo_fwdcolor="#f58a5e"
     prokaryote p... 7018..7117
                     /label="P4"
                     /ApEinfo_revcolor="#f58a5e"
                     /ApEinfo_fwdcolor="#f58a5e"
     prokaryote p... 7118..7217
                     /label="P1_d"
                     /ApEinfo_revcolor="#f58a5e"
                     /ApEinfo_fwdcolor="#f58a5e"
     misc_feature    7127..7145
                     /label="Tet Operator"
                     /ApEinfo_revcolor="#84b0dc"
                     /ApEinfo_fwdcolor="#84b0dc"
     NGS barcode     7245..7259
                     /label="Barcode 8"
                     /ApEinfo_revcolor="#faac61"
                     /ApEinfo_fwdcolor="#faac61"
     CDS             7260..698
                     /label="mScarlet-I"
                     /ApEinfo_revcolor="#ffef86"
                     /ApEinfo_fwdcolor="#ffef86"
ORIGIN
        1 TGGTGAGTAA GGGTGAAGCC GTGATTAAAG AGTTCATGCG CTTCAAAGTG CATATGGAGG
       61 GCTCAATGAA CGGCCATGAA TTTGAAATTG AAGGTGAAGG AGAAGGCCGT CCGTATGAGG
      121 GCACCCAGAC CGCCAAACTG AAAGTCACAA AGGGTGGCCC GCTGCCGTTT TCGTGGGATA
      181 TTTTATCCCC TCAATTCATG TACGGCAGCC GGGCGTTTAT TAAACACCCG GCGGATATCC
      241 CGGATTACTA TAAGCAATCT TTTCCAGAAG GCTTTAAATG GGAGCGCGTG ATGAATTTTG
      301 AAGACGGAGG TGCTGTTACC GTGACCCAGG ACACGAGCTT AGAAGACGGT ACCTTGATCT
      361 ATAAGGTAAA GCTGCGTGGT ACCAATTTCC CGCCGGATGG GCCAGTTATG CAGAAAAAGA
      421 CTATGGGCTG GGAAGCATCG ACGGAGCGTC TTTACCCCGA AGACGGCGTC CTGAAAGGCG
      481 ATATTAAAAT GGCCCTGCGA CTGAAAGACG GCGGTCGCTA CCTTGCAGAT TTCAAAACAA
      541 CGTATAAAGC GAAAAAACCT GTGCAGATGC CCGGGGCGTA CAACGTTGAT CGCAAACTAG
      601 ATATCACTTC ACACAACGAA GATTACACGG TAGTCGAACA GTATGAACGT AGCGAGGGGC
      661 GCCATAGCAC CGGAGGCATG GATGAACTCT ATAAATAAGC TTCGCTCGTG CTCGCCGCGA
      721 CCTTCCTCTT CATGCACCTC TTCGGCATCG GGCTGCACAA CGCTACAGAG GAGCTTTTCC
      781 GCTGCATAAC CCTGCTTCGG GGTCATTATA GCGATTTTTT CGGTATATCC ATCCTTTTTC
      841 GCACGATATA CAGGATTTTG CCAAAGGGTT CGTGTAGACT TTCCTTGGTG TATCCAACGG
      901 CGTCAGCCGG GCAGGATAGG TGAAGTAGGC CCACCCGCGA GCGGGTGTTC CTTCTTCACT
      961 GTCCCTTATT CGCACCTGGC GGTGCTCAAC GGGAATCCTG CTCTGCGAGG CTGGCCGTAC
     1021 GCTAGGTATA CTTGAGACCA CCCCAGGATA CATAGATTAC CACAACTCCG AGCCCTTCCA
     1081 CCTAGCGTGC TAACCACGCA CGCTATTGTT GTATAGGCTA GGTGGAGGCT CAGTGATGAT
     1141 AAGTCTGCGA TGGTGGATGC ATGTGTCATG GTCATAGCTG TTTCCTGTGT GAAATTGTTA
     1201 TCCGCTCAGA GGGCACAATC CTATTCCGCG CTATCCGACA ATCTCCAAGA CATTAGGTGG
     1261 AGTTCAGTTC GGCGTATGGC ATATGTCGCT GGAAAGAACA TGTGAGCAAA AGGCCAGCAA
     1321 AAGGCCAGGA ACCGTAAAAA GGCCGCGTTG CTGGCGTTac agctgggcgc gccccatgtc
     1381 agccgttaag tgttcctgtg tcactcaaaa ttgctttgag aggctctaag ggcttctcag
     1441 tgcgttacat ccctggcttg ttgtccacaa ccgttaaacc ttaaaggctt taaaagcctt
     1501 atatattctt ttttttctta taaaacttaa aaccttagag gctatttaag ttgctgattt
     1561 atattaattt tattgttcaa acatgagagc ttagtacgtg aaacatgaga gcttagtacg
     1621 ttagccatga gagcttagta cgttagccat gagggtttag ttcgttaaac atgagagctt
     1681 agtacgttaa acatgagagc ttagtacgtg aaacatgaga gcttagtacg tactatcaac
     1741 aggttgaact gctgatcttc agatcggcgc gccggccggc cGAAGATCCT TTGATCTTTT
     1801 CTACGGGGTC TGACGCTCTA TTCAACAAAG CCGCCGTCCC GTCAAGTCAG CGTAAATGGG
     1861 TAGGGGGCTT CAAATCGTCC CCCCATACGA TATAAGTTGT TACTAGTGCT TGGATTCTCA
     1921 CCAATAAAAA ACGCCCGGCG GCAACCGAGC GTTCTGAACA AATCCAGATG GAGTTCTGAG
     1981 GTCATTACTG GATCTATCAA CAGGAGTCCA AGCGAGCTCG ATATCAAATT ACGCCCCGCC
     2041 CTGCCACTCA TCGCAGTACT GTTGTAATTC ATTAAGCATT CTGCCGACAT GGAAGCCATC
     2101 ACAAACGGCA TGATGAACCT GAATCGCCAG CGGCATCAGC ACCTTGTCGC CTTGCGTATA
     2161 ATATTTGCCC ATGGTGAAAA CGGGGGCGAA GAAGTTGTCC ATATTGGCCA CGTTTAAATC
     2221 AAAACTGGTG AAACTCACCC AGGGATTGGC TGAGACGAAA AACATATTCT CAATAAACCC
     2281 TTTAGGGAAA TAGGCCAGGT TTTCACCGTA ACACGCCACA TCTTGCGAAT ATATGTGTAG
     2341 AAACTGCCGG AAATCGTCGT GGTATTCACT CCAGAGCGAT GAAAACGTTT CAGTTTGCTC
     2401 ATGGAAAACG GTGTAACAAG GGTGAACACT ATCCCATATC ACCAGCTCAC CGTCTTTCAT
     2461 TGCCATACGA AATTCCGGAT GAGCATTCAT CAGGCGGGCA AGAATGTGAA TAAAGGCCGG
     2521 ATAAAACTTG TGCTTATTTT TCTTTACGGT CTTTAAAAAG GCCGTAATAT CCAGCTGAAC
     2581 GGTCTGGTTA TAGGTACATT GAGCAACTGA CTGAAATGCC TCAAAATGTT CTTTACGATG
     2641 CCATTGGGAT ATATCAACGG TGGTATATCC AGTGATTTTT TTCTCCATTT TAGCTTCCTT
     2701 AGCTCCTGAA AATCTCGATA ACTCAAAAAA TACGCCCGGT AGTGATCTTA TTTCATTATG
     2761 GTGAAAGTTG GAACCTCTTA CGTGCCGATC AACGTCTCAT TGATACCTGA AACAAAACCC
     2821 ATCGTACGGC CAAGGAAGTC TCCAATAACT GTGATCCACC ACAAGCGCCA GGGTTTTCCC
     2881 AGTCACGACG TTGTAAAACG ACGGCCAGTC ATGCATAATC CGCACGCATC TGGAATAAGG
     2941 AAGTGCCATT CCGCCTGACC TTAGCGTGCG AACAGCACGC TATTGTTGTA TCATTACTCG
     3001 CATCCATTCT CAGGCTGTCT CGTCTCGTCT CCGAGGTCTC AGGAGAATGA GTCAGGGTCA
     3061 CGCGTAGGAC GCGTCGAGTA GGGTTTCTTG TCGACTCCAT GTCAGTTCCG CAGCCACACG
     3121 CCGTGTGAAG CTGGGGAGGT TCATTTGATA TGCCTCCTAA ATTTTTATCT AAAGTGAATT
     3181 TAGGAGGCTT ACTTGTCTGC TTTCTTCATT AGAATCAATC CTTTTTTAAA AGTCAATCCC
     3241 GTTTGTTGAA CTACTCTTTA ATAAAATAAT TTTTCCGTTC CCAATTCCAC ATTGCAATAA
     3301 TAGAAAATCC ATCTTCATCG GCTTTTTCGT CATCATCTGT ATGAATCAAA TCGCCTTCTT
     3361 CTGTGTCATC AAGGTTTAAT TTTTTATGTA TTTCTTTTAA CAAACCACCA TAGGAGATTA
     3421 ACCTTTTACG GTGTAAACCT TCCTCCAAAT CAGACAAACG TTTCAAATTC TTTTCTTCAT
     3481 CATCGGTCAT AAAATCCGTA TCCTTTACAG GATATTTTGC AGTTTCGTCA ATTGCCGATT
     3541 GTATATCCGA TTTATATTTA TTTTTCGGTC GAATCATTTG AACTTTTACA TTTGGATCAT
     3601 AGTCTAATTT CATTGCCTTT TTCCAAAATT GAATCCATTG TTTTTGATTC ACGTAGTTTT
     3661 CTGTATTCTT AAAATAAGTT GGTTCCACAC ATACCAATAC ATGCATGTGC TGATTATAAG
     3721 AATTATCTTT ATTATTTATT GTCACTTCCG TTGCACGCAT AAAACCAACA AGATTTTTAT
     3781 TAATTTTTTT ATATTGCATC ATTCGGCGAA ATCCTTGAGC CATATCTGAC AAACTCTTAT
     3841 TTAATTCTTC GCCATCATAA ACATTTTTAA CTGTTAATGT GAGAAACAAC CAACGAACTG
     3901 TTGGCTTTTG TTTAATAACT TCAGCAACAA CCTTTTGTGA CTGAATGCCA TGTTTCATTG
     3961 CTCTCCTCCA GTTGCACATT GGACAAAGCC TGGATTTACA AAACCACACT CGATACAACT
     4021 TTCTTTCGCC TGTTTCACGA TTTTGTTTAT ACTCTAATAT TTCAGCACAA TCTTTTACTC
     4081 TTTCAGCCTT TTTAAATTCA AGAATATGCA GAAGTTCAAA GTAATCAACA TTAGCGATTT
     4141 TCTTTTCTCT CCATGGCCTC ACTTTTCCAC TTTTTGTCTT GTCCACTAAA ACCCTTGATT
     4201 TTTCATCTGA ATAAATGCTA CTATTAGGAC ACATAATATT AAAAGAAACC CCCATCTATT
     4261 TAGTTATTTG TTTGGTCACT TATAACTTTA ACAGATGGGG TTTTTCTGTG CAACCAATTT
     4321 TAAGGGTTTT CAATACTTTA AAACACATAC ATACCAACAC TTCAACGCAC CTTTCAGCAA
     4381 CTAAAATAAA AATGACGTTA TTTCTATATG TATCAAGAAT AGAAAGAACT CGTTTTTCGC
     4441 TACGCTCAAA ACGCAAAAAA AGCACTCATT CGAGTGCTTT TTCTTATCGC TCCAAATCAT
     4501 GCGATTTTTT CCTCTTTGCT TTTCTTTGCT CACGAAGTTC TCGATCACGC TGCAAAACAT
     4561 CTTGAAGCGA AAAAGTATTC TTCTTTTCTT CCGATCGCTC ATGCTGACGC ACGAAAAGCC
     4621 CTCTAGGCGC ATAGGAACAA CTCCTAAATG CATGTGAGGG GTTTTCTCGT CCATGTGAAC
     4681 AGTCGCATAC GCAATATTTT GTTTCCCATA CTGCATTAAT GAATCGGCCA ACGCGCGGGG
     4741 AGAGGCGGTT TGCGTATTGG GCGCTCTTGC GCTTCCTCGC TCACTGACTC GCTGCGCTCG
     4801 GTCGTTCGGC TGCGGCGAGC GGTATCAGCT CACTCAAAGG CGGTAATACG GTTATCCACA
     4861 GAATCAGGGG CGCTAGCAAG GAGGATCCTT TAACTCTGGC AACCCTCAAA ATTGAATGAG
     4921 ACATGCTACA CCTCCGGATA ATAAATATAT ATAAACGTAT ATAGATTTCA TAAAGTCTAA
     4981 CACACTAGAC TTATTTACTT CGTAATTAAG TCGTTAAACC GTGTGCTCTA CGACCAAAAC
     5041 TATAAAACCT TTAAGAACTT TCTTTTTTTA CAAGAAAAAA GAAATTAGAT AAATCTCTCA
     5101 TATCTTTTAT TCAATAATCG CATCCGATTG CAGTATAAAT TTAACGATCA CTCATCATGT
     5161 TCATATTTAT CAGAGGTCGT GCTATAATTA TACTAATTTT ATAAGGAGGA AAAAATATGG
     5221 GCATTTTTAG TATTTTTGTA ATCAGCACAG TTCATTATCA ACCAAACAAA AAATAAGTGG
     5281 TTATAATGAA TCGTTAATAA GCAAAATTCA TATAACCAAA TTAAAGAGGG TTATAAATGA
     5341 ACGAGAAAAA TATAAAACAC AGTCAAAACT TTATTACTTC AAAACATAAT ATAGATAAAA
     5401 TAATGACAAA TATAAGATTA AATGAACATG ATAATATCTT TGAAATCGGC TCAGGAAAAG
     5461 GCCATTTTAC CCTTGAATTA GTAAAGAGGT GTAATTTCGT AACTGCCATT GAAATAGACC
     5521 ATAAATTATG CAAAACTACA GAAAATAAAC TTGTTGATCA CGATAATTTC CAAGTTTTAA
     5581 ACAAGGATAT ATTGCAGTTT AAATTTCCTA AAAACCAATC CTATAAAATA TATGGTAATA
     5641 TACCTTATAA CATAAGTACG GATATAATAC GCAAAATTGT TTTTGATAGT ATAGCTAATG
     5701 AGATTTATTT AATCGTGGAA TACGGGTTTG CTAAAAGATT ATTAAATACA AAACGCTCAT
     5761 TGGCATTACT TTTAATGGCA GAAGTTGATA TTTCTATATT AAGTATGGTT CCAAGAGAAT
     5821 ATTTTCATCC TAAACCTAAA GTGAATAGCT CACTTATCAG ATTAAGTAGA AAAAAATCAA
     5881 GAATATCACA CAAAGATAAA CAAAAGTATA ATTATTTCGT TATGAAATGG GTTAACAAAG
     5941 AATACAAGAA AATATTTACA AAAAATCAAT TTAACAATTC CTTAAAACAT GCAGGAATTG
     6001 ACGATTTAAA CAATATTAGC TTTGAACAAT TCTTATCTCT TTTCAATAGC TATAAATTAT
     6061 TTAATAAGTA AGCTTGTTAA GGGATGCATA AACTGCATCC CTTAACTTGT TTTTCGTGTG
     6121 CCTATTTTTT GTGAATCGAT TATGTCTTTT GCGCAGTCGG CCGCTATACC CTCGTCTCAA
     6181 CCAAAGCAAT CAACCCATCA ACCACCTGGT CGTTGGGATT GTCCTGACCG AAGCGGGACA
     6241 GGTCCACGAG CAGGCAATGC TTGTTGGGCA TGGTGAGGTG GATGTCTTTC ACTTCCGGCA
     6301 CGCAGCCGAG GACTTTTTGC GCCATATCGT AAAGTGTGTG CTGAACGGAT TCGCTTTCGT
     6361 GTTCAGCGAA AGAGGCGAGA AGGAGATTCC ttaagaccca ctttcacatt taagttgttt
     6421 ttctaatccg catatgatca attcaaggcc gaataagaag gctggctctg caccttggtg
     6481 atcaaataat tcgatagctt gtcgtaataa tggcggcata ctatcagtag taggtgtttc
     6541 cctttcttct ttagcgactt gatgctcttg atcttccaat acgcaaccta aagtaaaatg
     6601 ccccacagcg ctgagtgcat ataatgcatt ctctagtgaa aaaccttgtt ggcataaaaa
     6661 ggctaattga ttttcgagag tttcatactg tttttctgta ggccgtgtac ctaaatgtac
     6721 ttttgctcca tcgcgatgac ttagtaaagc acatctaaaa cttttagcgt tattacgtaa
     6781 aaaatcttgc cagctttccc cttctaaagg gcaaaagtga gtatggtgcc tatctaacat
     6841 ctcaatggct aaggcgtcga gcaaagcccg cttatttttt acatgccaat acaatgtagg
     6901 ctgctctaca cctagcttct gggcgagttt acgggttgtt aaaccttcga ttccgacctc
     6961 attaagcagc tctaatgcgc tgttaatcac tttactttta tctaatctag acatcatGGA
     7021 GCCTACCTCC CTTTAGTCTT ATCGCTGGCA ACTGGATTTT TATAAGTAAG TAAGGAGAAA
     7081 GCAGTCACTT TCCCCTTACT TTAAATATGA TTCAACTttt tcagtatccc tatcagtgat
     7141 agagaaggtg actggggatt aatctccagt acctataaaa ataaaaaact ttcatatact
     7201 taaggaggct ttccataATG ggttctcacc accaccacca tcacACAACT GCTACGAGCA
//
