# Supplementary material for: A genetic platform for a biocementation bacterium
Source: bioRxiv preprint, doi:10.64898/2025.12.05.692644, version 1 (2025-12-06)
Supplement: Plasmid Sequences [file 692644_file03.zip › Sporosarcina Plasmid Vectors/Promoter library variant plasmids/pGLU_511_47.gb]

LOCUS       pGLU_511_47             7260 bp ds-DNA     circular     02-DEC-2025
DEFINITION  .
FEATURES             Location/Qualifiers
     prokaryote t... 703..760
                     /label="TAmarelleT7"
                     /ApEinfo_revcolor="#f58a5e"
                     /ApEinfo_fwdcolor="#f58a5e"
     miscellaneous   774..1019
                     /label="oriT"
                     /ApEinfo_revcolor="#84b0dc"
                     /ApEinfo_fwdcolor="#84b0dc"
     miscellaneous   1043..1082
                     /label="UNSX"
                     /ApEinfo_revcolor="#9eafd2"
                     /ApEinfo_fwdcolor="#9eafd2"
     prokaryote p... 1083..1114
                     /label="L2U8H11"
                     /ApEinfo_revcolor="#75c6a9"
                     /ApEinfo_fwdcolor="#75c6a9"
     primer_bind     complement(1167..1187)
                     /label="M13-rev"
                     /ApEinfo_revcolor="#85dae9"
                     /ApEinfo_fwdcolor="#85dae9"
     primer_bind     complement(1171..1187)
                     /label="M13 rev"
                     /ApEinfo_revcolor="#c7b0e3"
                     /ApEinfo_fwdcolor="#c7b0e3"
     ori             1377..1765
                     /label="R6K ORI"
                     /ApEinfo_revcolor="#85dae9"
                     /ApEinfo_fwdcolor="#85dae9"
     terminator      1914..2008
                     /label="lambda t0 terminator"
                     /ApEinfo_revcolor="#faac61"
                     /ApEinfo_fwdcolor="#faac61"
     CDS             complement(2029..2688)
                     /label="cat"
                     /ApEinfo_revcolor="#ffef86"
                     /ApEinfo_fwdcolor="#ffef86"
     promoter        complement(2689..2791)
                     /label="Pcat"
                     /ApEinfo_revcolor="#9eafd2"
                     /ApEinfo_fwdcolor="#9eafd2"
     primer_bind     2892..2909
                     /label="M13-fwd"
                     /ApEinfo_revcolor="#85dae9"
                     /ApEinfo_fwdcolor="#85dae9"
     primer_bind     2893..2909
                     /label="M13 fwd"
                     /ApEinfo_revcolor="#d59687"
                     /ApEinfo_fwdcolor="#d59687"
     prokaryote t... 2962..2991
                     /label="L2U5H11"
                     /ApEinfo_revcolor="#f8d3a9"
                     /ApEinfo_fwdcolor="#f8d3a9"
     miscellaneous   2992..3031
                     /label="UNS1"
                     /ApEinfo_revcolor="#9eafd2"
                     /ApEinfo_fwdcolor="#9eafd2"
     spacer          2992..3031
                     /label="UNS_1"
                     /ApEinfo_revcolor="#c6c9d1"
                     /ApEinfo_fwdcolor="#c6c9d1"
     misc_feature    3055..3084
                     /label="F primer binding"
                     /ApEinfo_revcolor="#d6b295"
                     /ApEinfo_fwdcolor="#d6b295"
     Primer site     3055..3084
                     /label="F-skpp-asm-15-mer-2x"
                     /ApEinfo_revcolor="#f58a5e"
                     /ApEinfo_fwdcolor="#f58a5e"
     ORI barcode     3055..3134
                     /label="ORI_BC_30"
                     /ApEinfo_revcolor="#faac61"
                     /ApEinfo_fwdcolor="#faac61"
     Barcode         3085..3104
                     /label="BC.0030"
                     /ApEinfo_revcolor="#c6c9d1"
                     /ApEinfo_fwdcolor="#c6c9d1"
     Primer site     3105..3134
                     /label="R-skpp-asm-15-mer-2x"
                     /ApEinfo_revcolor="#f58a5e"
                     /ApEinfo_fwdcolor="#f58a5e"
     misc_feature    complement(3105..3134)
                     /label="R primer binding"
                     /ApEinfo_revcolor="#d6b295"
                     /ApEinfo_fwdcolor="#d6b295"
     ORI             3139..4870
                     /label="pTHT15 ORI"
                     /ApEinfo_revcolor="#f58a5e"
                     /ApEinfo_fwdcolor="#f58a5e"
     prokaryote p... 4884..5335
                     /label="PermC"
                     /ApEinfo_revcolor="#faac61"
                     /ApEinfo_fwdcolor="#faac61"
     RBS             5204..5214
                     /label="bsRBS"
                     /ApEinfo_revcolor="#b7e6d7"
                     /ApEinfo_fwdcolor="#b7e6d7"
     CDS             5337..6071
                     /label="ermC"
                     /ApEinfo_revcolor="#ffef86"
                     /ApEinfo_fwdcolor="#ffef86"
     prokaryote t... 6076..6161
                     /label="TermC"
                     /ApEinfo_revcolor="#f8d3a9"
                     /ApEinfo_fwdcolor="#f8d3a9"
     misc_feature    6170..6209
                     /label="UNS_8"
                     /ApEinfo_revcolor="#c6c9d1"
                     /ApEinfo_fwdcolor="#c6c9d1"
     prokaryote t... complement(6210..6390)
                     /label="TAmarelleT9"
                     /ApEinfo_revcolor="#f58a5e"
                     /ApEinfo_fwdcolor="#f58a5e"
     misc_feature    complement(6394..7017)
                     /label="tetR"
                     /ApEinfo_revcolor="#f58a5e"
                     /ApEinfo_fwdcolor="#f58a5e"
     prokaryote p... 7018..7117
                     /label="P10"
                     /ApEinfo_revcolor="#f58a5e"
                     /ApEinfo_fwdcolor="#f58a5e"
     prokaryote p... 7118..7217
                     /label="P3_dc"
                     /ApEinfo_revcolor="#f58a5e"
                     /ApEinfo_fwdcolor="#f58a5e"
     misc_feature    7135..7153
                     /label="Tet Operator"
                     /ApEinfo_revcolor="#84b0dc"
                     /ApEinfo_fwdcolor="#84b0dc"
     misc_feature    7162..7180
                     /label="Tet Operator"
                     /ApEinfo_revcolor="#84b0dc"
                     /ApEinfo_fwdcolor="#84b0dc"
     NGS barcode     7245..7259
                     /label="Barcode 47"
                     /ApEinfo_revcolor="#faac61"
                     /ApEinfo_fwdcolor="#faac61"
     CDS             7260..698
                     /label="mScarlet-I"
                     /ApEinfo_revcolor="#ffef86"
                     /ApEinfo_fwdcolor="#ffef86"
ORIGIN
        1 TGGTGAGTAA GGGTGAAGCC GTGATTAAAG AGTTCATGCG CTTCAAAGTG CATATGGAGG
       61 GCTCAATGAA CGGCCATGAA TTTGAAATTG AAGGTGAAGG AGAAGGCCGT CCGTATGAGG
      121 GCACCCAGAC CGCCAAACTG AAAGTCACAA AGGGTGGCCC GCTGCCGTTT TCGTGGGATA
      181 TTTTATCCCC TCAATTCATG TACGGCAGCC GGGCGTTTAT TAAACACCCG GCGGATATCC
      241 CGGATTACTA TAAGCAATCT TTTCCAGAAG GCTTTAAATG GGAGCGCGTG ATGAATTTTG
      301 AAGACGGAGG TGCTGTTACC GTGACCCAGG ACACGAGCTT AGAAGACGGT ACCTTGATCT
      361 ATAAGGTAAA GCTGCGTGGT ACCAATTTCC CGCCGGATGG GCCAGTTATG CAGAAAAAGA
      421 CTATGGGCTG GGAAGCATCG ACGGAGCGTC TTTACCCCGA AGACGGCGTC CTGAAAGGCG
      481 ATATTAAAAT GGCCCTGCGA CTGAAAGACG GCGGTCGCTA CCTTGCAGAT TTCAAAACAA
      541 CGTATAAAGC GAAAAAACCT GTGCAGATGC CCGGGGCGTA CAACGTTGAT CGCAAACTAG
      601 ATATCACTTC ACACAACGAA GATTACACGG TAGTCGAACA GTATGAACGT AGCGAGGGGC
      661 GCCATAGCAC CGGAGGCATG GATGAACTCT ATAAATAAGC TTCGCTCGTG CTCGCCGCGA
      721 CCTTCCTCTT CATGCACCTC TTCGGCATCG GGCTGCACAA CGCTACAGAG GAGCTTTTCC
      781 GCTGCATAAC CCTGCTTCGG GGTCATTATA GCGATTTTTT CGGTATATCC ATCCTTTTTC
      841 GCACGATATA CAGGATTTTG CCAAAGGGTT CGTGTAGACT TTCCTTGGTG TATCCAACGG
      901 CGTCAGCCGG GCAGGATAGG TGAAGTAGGC CCACCCGCGA GCGGGTGTTC CTTCTTCACT
      961 GTCCCTTATT CGCACCTGGC GGTGCTCAAC GGGAATCCTG CTCTGCGAGG CTGGCCGTAC
     1021 GCTAGGTATA CTTGAGACCA CCCCAGGATA CATAGATTAC CACAACTCCG AGCCCTTCCA
     1081 CCTAGCGTGC TAACCACGCA CGCTATTGTT GTATAGGCTA GGTGGAGGCT CAGTGATGAT
     1141 AAGTCTGCGA TGGTGGATGC ATGTGTCATG GTCATAGCTG TTTCCTGTGT GAAATTGTTA
     1201 TCCGCTCAGA GGGCACAATC CTATTCCGCG CTATCCGACA ATCTCCAAGA CATTAGGTGG
     1261 AGTTCAGTTC GGCGTATGGC ATATGTCGCT GGAAAGAACA TGTGAGCAAA AGGCCAGCAA
     1321 AAGGCCAGGA ACCGTAAAAA GGCCGCGTTG CTGGCGTTac agctgggcgc gccccatgtc
     1381 agccgttaag tgttcctgtg tcactcaaaa ttgctttgag aggctctaag ggcttctcag
     1441 tgcgttacat ccctggcttg ttgtccacaa ccgttaaacc ttaaaggctt taaaagcctt
     1501 atatattctt ttttttctta taaaacttaa aaccttagag gctatttaag ttgctgattt
     1561 atattaattt tattgttcaa acatgagagc ttagtacgtg aaacatgaga gcttagtacg
     1621 ttagccatga gagcttagta cgttagccat gagggtttag ttcgttaaac atgagagctt
     1681 agtacgttaa acatgagagc ttagtacgtg aaacatgaga gcttagtacg tactatcaac
     1741 aggttgaact gctgatcttc agatcggcgc gccggccggc cGAAGATCCT TTGATCTTTT
     1801 CTACGGGGTC TGACGCTCTA TTCAACAAAG CCGCCGTCCC GTCAAGTCAG CGTAAATGGG
     1861 TAGGGGGCTT CAAATCGTCC CCCCATACGA TATAAGTTGT TACTAGTGCT TGGATTCTCA
     1921 CCAATAAAAA ACGCCCGGCG GCAACCGAGC GTTCTGAACA AATCCAGATG GAGTTCTGAG
     1981 GTCATTACTG GATCTATCAA CAGGAGTCCA AGCGAGCTCG ATATCAAATT ACGCCCCGCC
     2041 CTGCCACTCA TCGCAGTACT GTTGTAATTC ATTAAGCATT CTGCCGACAT GGAAGCCATC
     2101 ACAAACGGCA TGATGAACCT GAATCGCCAG CGGCATCAGC ACCTTGTCGC CTTGCGTATA
     2161 ATATTTGCCC ATGGTGAAAA CGGGGGCGAA GAAGTTGTCC ATATTGGCCA CGTTTAAATC
     2221 AAAACTGGTG AAACTCACCC AGGGATTGGC TGAGACGAAA AACATATTCT CAATAAACCC
     2281 TTTAGGGAAA TAGGCCAGGT TTTCACCGTA ACACGCCACA TCTTGCGAAT ATATGTGTAG
     2341 AAACTGCCGG AAATCGTCGT GGTATTCACT CCAGAGCGAT GAAAACGTTT CAGTTTGCTC
     2401 ATGGAAAACG GTGTAACAAG GGTGAACACT ATCCCATATC ACCAGCTCAC CGTCTTTCAT
     2461 TGCCATACGA AATTCCGGAT GAGCATTCAT CAGGCGGGCA AGAATGTGAA TAAAGGCCGG
     2521 ATAAAACTTG TGCTTATTTT TCTTTACGGT CTTTAAAAAG GCCGTAATAT CCAGCTGAAC
     2581 GGTCTGGTTA TAGGTACATT GAGCAACTGA CTGAAATGCC TCAAAATGTT CTTTACGATG
     2641 CCATTGGGAT ATATCAACGG TGGTATATCC AGTGATTTTT TTCTCCATTT TAGCTTCCTT
     2701 AGCTCCTGAA AATCTCGATA ACTCAAAAAA TACGCCCGGT AGTGATCTTA TTTCATTATG
     2761 GTGAAAGTTG GAACCTCTTA CGTGCCGATC AACGTCTCAT TGATACCTGA AACAAAACCC
     2821 ATCGTACGGC CAAGGAAGTC TCCAATAACT GTGATCCACC ACAAGCGCCA GGGTTTTCCC
     2881 AGTCACGACG TTGTAAAACG ACGGCCAGTC ATGCATAATC CGCACGCATC TGGAATAAGG
     2941 AAGTGCCATT CCGCCTGACC TTAGCGTGCG AACAGCACGC TATTGTTGTA TCATTACTCG
     3001 CATCCATTCT CAGGCTGTCT CGTCTCGTCT CCGAGGTCTC AGGAGAATGA GTCAGGGTCA
     3061 CGCGTAGGAC GCGTCGAGTA GGGTTTCTTG TCGACTCCAT GTCAGTTCCG CAGCCACACG
     3121 CCGTGTGAAG CTGGGGAGGT TCATTTGATA TGCCTCCTAA ATTTTTATCT AAAGTGAATT
     3181 TAGGAGGCTT ACTTGTCTGC TTTCTTCATT AGAATCAATC CTTTTTTAAA AGTCAATCCC
     3241 GTTTGTTGAA CTACTCTTTA ATAAAATAAT TTTTCCGTTC CCAATTCCAC ATTGCAATAA
     3301 TAGAAAATCC ATCTTCATCG GCTTTTTCGT CATCATCTGT ATGAATCAAA TCGCCTTCTT
     3361 CTGTGTCATC AAGGTTTAAT TTTTTATGTA TTTCTTTTAA CAAACCACCA TAGGAGATTA
     3421 ACCTTTTACG GTGTAAACCT TCCTCCAAAT CAGACAAACG TTTCAAATTC TTTTCTTCAT
     3481 CATCGGTCAT AAAATCCGTA TCCTTTACAG GATATTTTGC AGTTTCGTCA ATTGCCGATT
     3541 GTATATCCGA TTTATATTTA TTTTTCGGTC GAATCATTTG AACTTTTACA TTTGGATCAT
     3601 AGTCTAATTT CATTGCCTTT TTCCAAAATT GAATCCATTG TTTTTGATTC ACGTAGTTTT
     3661 CTGTATTCTT AAAATAAGTT GGTTCCACAC ATACCAATAC ATGCATGTGC TGATTATAAG
     3721 AATTATCTTT ATTATTTATT GTCACTTCCG TTGCACGCAT AAAACCAACA AGATTTTTAT
     3781 TAATTTTTTT ATATTGCATC ATTCGGCGAA ATCCTTGAGC CATATCTGAC AAACTCTTAT
     3841 TTAATTCTTC GCCATCATAA ACATTTTTAA CTGTTAATGT GAGAAACAAC CAACGAACTG
     3901 TTGGCTTTTG TTTAATAACT TCAGCAACAA CCTTTTGTGA CTGAATGCCA TGTTTCATTG
     3961 CTCTCCTCCA GTTGCACATT GGACAAAGCC TGGATTTACA AAACCACACT CGATACAACT
     4021 TTCTTTCGCC TGTTTCACGA TTTTGTTTAT ACTCTAATAT TTCAGCACAA TCTTTTACTC
     4081 TTTCAGCCTT TTTAAATTCA AGAATATGCA GAAGTTCAAA GTAATCAACA TTAGCGATTT
     4141 TCTTTTCTCT CCATGGCCTC ACTTTTCCAC TTTTTGTCTT GTCCACTAAA ACCCTTGATT
     4201 TTTCATCTGA ATAAATGCTA CTATTAGGAC ACATAATATT AAAAGAAACC CCCATCTATT
     4261 TAGTTATTTG TTTGGTCACT TATAACTTTA ACAGATGGGG TTTTTCTGTG CAACCAATTT
     4321 TAAGGGTTTT CAATACTTTA AAACACATAC ATACCAACAC TTCAACGCAC CTTTCAGCAA
     4381 CTAAAATAAA AATGACGTTA TTTCTATATG TATCAAGAAT AGAAAGAACT CGTTTTTCGC
     4441 TACGCTCAAA ACGCAAAAAA AGCACTCATT CGAGTGCTTT TTCTTATCGC TCCAAATCAT
     4501 GCGATTTTTT CCTCTTTGCT TTTCTTTGCT CACGAAGTTC TCGATCACGC TGCAAAACAT
     4561 CTTGAAGCGA AAAAGTATTC TTCTTTTCTT CCGATCGCTC ATGCTGACGC ACGAAAAGCC
     4621 CTCTAGGCGC ATAGGAACAA CTCCTAAATG CATGTGAGGG GTTTTCTCGT CCATGTGAAC
     4681 AGTCGCATAC GCAATATTTT GTTTCCCATA CTGCATTAAT GAATCGGCCA ACGCGCGGGG
     4741 AGAGGCGGTT TGCGTATTGG GCGCTCTTGC GCTTCCTCGC TCACTGACTC GCTGCGCTCG
     4801 GTCGTTCGGC TGCGGCGAGC GGTATCAGCT CACTCAAAGG CGGTAATACG GTTATCCACA
     4861 GAATCAGGGG CGCTAGCAAG GAGGATCCTT TAACTCTGGC AACCCTCAAA ATTGAATGAG
     4921 ACATGCTACA CCTCCGGATA ATAAATATAT ATAAACGTAT ATAGATTTCA TAAAGTCTAA
     4981 CACACTAGAC TTATTTACTT CGTAATTAAG TCGTTAAACC GTGTGCTCTA CGACCAAAAC
     5041 TATAAAACCT TTAAGAACTT TCTTTTTTTA CAAGAAAAAA GAAATTAGAT AAATCTCTCA
     5101 TATCTTTTAT TCAATAATCG CATCCGATTG CAGTATAAAT TTAACGATCA CTCATCATGT
     5161 TCATATTTAT CAGAGGTCGT GCTATAATTA TACTAATTTT ATAAGGAGGA AAAAATATGG
     5221 GCATTTTTAG TATTTTTGTA ATCAGCACAG TTCATTATCA ACCAAACAAA AAATAAGTGG
     5281 TTATAATGAA TCGTTAATAA GCAAAATTCA TATAACCAAA TTAAAGAGGG TTATAAATGA
     5341 ACGAGAAAAA TATAAAACAC AGTCAAAACT TTATTACTTC AAAACATAAT ATAGATAAAA
     5401 TAATGACAAA TATAAGATTA AATGAACATG ATAATATCTT TGAAATCGGC TCAGGAAAAG
     5461 GCCATTTTAC CCTTGAATTA GTAAAGAGGT GTAATTTCGT AACTGCCATT GAAATAGACC
     5521 ATAAATTATG CAAAACTACA GAAAATAAAC TTGTTGATCA CGATAATTTC CAAGTTTTAA
     5581 ACAAGGATAT ATTGCAGTTT AAATTTCCTA AAAACCAATC CTATAAAATA TATGGTAATA
     5641 TACCTTATAA CATAAGTACG GATATAATAC GCAAAATTGT TTTTGATAGT ATAGCTAATG
     5701 AGATTTATTT AATCGTGGAA TACGGGTTTG CTAAAAGATT ATTAAATACA AAACGCTCAT
     5761 TGGCATTACT TTTAATGGCA GAAGTTGATA TTTCTATATT AAGTATGGTT CCAAGAGAAT
     5821 ATTTTCATCC TAAACCTAAA GTGAATAGCT CACTTATCAG ATTAAGTAGA AAAAAATCAA
     5881 GAATATCACA CAAAGATAAA CAAAAGTATA ATTATTTCGT TATGAAATGG GTTAACAAAG
     5941 AATACAAGAA AATATTTACA AAAAATCAAT TTAACAATTC CTTAAAACAT GCAGGAATTG
     6001 ACGATTTAAA CAATATTAGC TTTGAACAAT TCTTATCTCT TTTCAATAGC TATAAATTAT
     6061 TTAATAAGTA AGCTTGTTAA GGGATGCATA AACTGCATCC CTTAACTTGT TTTTCGTGTG
     6121 CCTATTTTTT GTGAATCGAT TATGTCTTTT GCGCAGTCGG CCGCTATACC CTCGTCTCAA
     6181 CCAAAGCAAT CAACCCATCA ACCACCTGGT CGTTGGGATT GTCCTGACCG AAGCGGGACA
     6241 GGTCCACGAG CAGGCAATGC TTGTTGGGCA TGGTGAGGTG GATGTCTTTC ACTTCCGGCA
     6301 CGCAGCCGAG GACTTTTTGC GCCATATCGT AAAGTGTGTG CTGAACGGAT TCGCTTTCGT
     6361 GTTCAGCGAA AGAGGCGAGA AGGAGATTCC ttaagaccca ctttcacatt taagttgttt
     6421 ttctaatccg catatgatca attcaaggcc gaataagaag gctggctctg caccttggtg
     6481 atcaaataat tcgatagctt gtcgtaataa tggcggcata ctatcagtag taggtgtttc
     6541 cctttcttct ttagcgactt gatgctcttg atcttccaat acgcaaccta aagtaaaatg
     6601 ccccacagcg ctgagtgcat ataatgcatt ctctagtgaa aaaccttgtt ggcataaaaa
     6661 ggctaattga ttttcgagag tttcatactg tttttctgta ggccgtgtac ctaaatgtac
     6721 ttttgctcca tcgcgatgac ttagtaaagc acatctaaaa cttttagcgt tattacgtaa
     6781 aaaatcttgc cagctttccc cttctaaagg gcaaaagtga gtatggtgcc tatctaacat
     6841 ctcaatggct aaggcgtcga gcaaagcccg cttatttttt acatgccaat acaatgtagg
     6901 ctgctctaca cctagcttct gggcgagttt acgggttgtt aaaccttcga ttccgacctc
     6961 attaagcagc tctaatgcgc tgttaatcac tttactttta tctaatctag acatcatACT
     7021 TAAAACATCC TTCCAGATTA TCTTCTGTTA GTATACACAA AAAAAGATGA TGATGCCCTA
     7081 AAAGAGCACC ATCACCGTAT GAGTTTTTCA AAATCTTata ttgaaagatc atgatcccta
     7141 tcagtgatag agaagttgtc atccctatca gtgatagaga taaaatagat ttacaaaaga
     7201 ttcggaggtt ttttaacATG ggttctcacc accaccacca tcacACGGCA GGGGCGAGTA
//
