# Supplementary material for: A genetic platform for a biocementation bacterium
Source: bioRxiv preprint, doi:10.64898/2025.12.05.692644, version 1 (2025-12-06)
Supplement: Plasmid Sequences [file 692644_file03.zip › Sporosarcina Plasmid Vectors/Promoter library variant plasmids/pGLU_511_16.gb]

LOCUS       pGLU_511_16             7260 bp ds-DNA     circular     02-DEC-2025
DEFINITION  .
FEATURES             Location/Qualifiers
     prokaryote t... 703..760
                     /label="TAmarelleT7"
                     /ApEinfo_revcolor="#f58a5e"
                     /ApEinfo_fwdcolor="#f58a5e"
     miscellaneous   774..1019
                     /label="oriT"
                     /ApEinfo_revcolor="#84b0dc"
                     /ApEinfo_fwdcolor="#84b0dc"
     miscellaneous   1043..1082
                     /label="UNSX"
                     /ApEinfo_revcolor="#9eafd2"
                     /ApEinfo_fwdcolor="#9eafd2"
     prokaryote p... 1083..1114
                     /label="L2U8H11"
                     /ApEinfo_revcolor="#75c6a9"
                     /ApEinfo_fwdcolor="#75c6a9"
     primer_bind     complement(1167..1187)
                     /label="M13-rev"
                     /ApEinfo_revcolor="#85dae9"
                     /ApEinfo_fwdcolor="#85dae9"
     primer_bind     complement(1171..1187)
                     /label="M13 rev"
                     /ApEinfo_revcolor="#c7b0e3"
                     /ApEinfo_fwdcolor="#c7b0e3"
     ori             1377..1765
                     /label="R6K ORI"
                     /ApEinfo_revcolor="#85dae9"
                     /ApEinfo_fwdcolor="#85dae9"
     terminator      1914..2008
                     /label="lambda t0 terminator"
                     /ApEinfo_revcolor="#faac61"
                     /ApEinfo_fwdcolor="#faac61"
     CDS             complement(2029..2688)
                     /label="cat"
                     /ApEinfo_revcolor="#ffef86"
                     /ApEinfo_fwdcolor="#ffef86"
     promoter        complement(2689..2791)
                     /label="Pcat"
                     /ApEinfo_revcolor="#9eafd2"
                     /ApEinfo_fwdcolor="#9eafd2"
     primer_bind     2892..2909
                     /label="M13-fwd"
                     /ApEinfo_revcolor="#85dae9"
                     /ApEinfo_fwdcolor="#85dae9"
     primer_bind     2893..2909
                     /label="M13 fwd"
                     /ApEinfo_revcolor="#d59687"
                     /ApEinfo_fwdcolor="#d59687"
     prokaryote t... 2962..2991
                     /label="L2U5H11"
                     /ApEinfo_revcolor="#f8d3a9"
                     /ApEinfo_fwdcolor="#f8d3a9"
     spacer          2992..3031
                     /label="UNS_1"
                     /ApEinfo_revcolor="#c6c9d1"
                     /ApEinfo_fwdcolor="#c6c9d1"
     miscellaneous   2992..3031
                     /label="UNS1"
                     /ApEinfo_revcolor="#9eafd2"
                     /ApEinfo_fwdcolor="#9eafd2"
     Primer site     3055..3084
                     /label="F-skpp-asm-15-mer-2x"
                     /ApEinfo_revcolor="#f58a5e"
                     /ApEinfo_fwdcolor="#f58a5e"
     misc_feature    3055..3084
                     /label="F primer binding"
                     /ApEinfo_revcolor="#d6b295"
                     /ApEinfo_fwdcolor="#d6b295"
     ORI barcode     3055..3134
                     /label="ORI_BC_30"
                     /ApEinfo_revcolor="#faac61"
                     /ApEinfo_fwdcolor="#faac61"
     Barcode         3085..3104
                     /label="BC.0030"
                     /ApEinfo_revcolor="#c6c9d1"
                     /ApEinfo_fwdcolor="#c6c9d1"
     Primer site     3105..3134
                     /label="R-skpp-asm-15-mer-2x"
                     /ApEinfo_revcolor="#f58a5e"
                     /ApEinfo_fwdcolor="#f58a5e"
     misc_feature    complement(3105..3134)
                     /label="R primer binding"
                     /ApEinfo_revcolor="#d6b295"
                     /ApEinfo_fwdcolor="#d6b295"
     ORI             3139..4870
                     /label="pTHT15 ORI"
                     /ApEinfo_revcolor="#f58a5e"
                     /ApEinfo_fwdcolor="#f58a5e"
     prokaryote p... 4884..5335
                     /label="PermC"
                     /ApEinfo_revcolor="#faac61"
                     /ApEinfo_fwdcolor="#faac61"
     RBS             5204..5214
                     /label="bsRBS"
                     /ApEinfo_revcolor="#b7e6d7"
                     /ApEinfo_fwdcolor="#b7e6d7"
     CDS             5337..6071
                     /label="ermC"
                     /ApEinfo_revcolor="#ffef86"
                     /ApEinfo_fwdcolor="#ffef86"
     prokaryote t... 6076..6161
                     /label="TermC"
                     /ApEinfo_revcolor="#f8d3a9"
                     /ApEinfo_fwdcolor="#f8d3a9"
     misc_feature    6170..6209
                     /label="UNS_8"
                     /ApEinfo_revcolor="#c6c9d1"
                     /ApEinfo_fwdcolor="#c6c9d1"
     prokaryote t... complement(6210..6390)
                     /label="TAmarelleT9"
                     /ApEinfo_revcolor="#f58a5e"
                     /ApEinfo_fwdcolor="#f58a5e"
     misc_feature    complement(6394..7017)
                     /label="tetR"
                     /ApEinfo_revcolor="#f58a5e"
                     /ApEinfo_fwdcolor="#f58a5e"
     prokaryote p... 7018..7117
                     /label="P4"
                     /ApEinfo_revcolor="#f58a5e"
                     /ApEinfo_fwdcolor="#f58a5e"
     prokaryote p... 7118..7217
                     /label="P1_p"
                     /ApEinfo_revcolor="#f58a5e"
                     /ApEinfo_fwdcolor="#f58a5e"
     misc_feature    7182..7200
                     /label="Tet Operator"
                     /ApEinfo_revcolor="#84b0dc"
                     /ApEinfo_fwdcolor="#84b0dc"
     NGS barcode     7245..7259
                     /label="Barcode 16"
                     /ApEinfo_revcolor="#faac61"
                     /ApEinfo_fwdcolor="#faac61"
     CDS             7260..698
                     /label="mScarlet-I"
                     /ApEinfo_revcolor="#ffef86"
                     /ApEinfo_fwdcolor="#ffef86"
ORIGIN
        1 TGGTGAGTAA GGGTGAAGCC GTGATTAAAG AGTTCATGCG CTTCAAAGTG CATATGGAGG
       61 GCTCAATGAA CGGCCATGAA TTTGAAATTG AAGGTGAAGG AGAAGGCCGT CCGTATGAGG
      121 GCACCCAGAC CGCCAAACTG AAAGTCACAA AGGGTGGCCC GCTGCCGTTT TCGTGGGATA
      181 TTTTATCCCC TCAATTCATG TACGGCAGCC GGGCGTTTAT TAAACACCCG GCGGATATCC
      241 CGGATTACTA TAAGCAATCT TTTCCAGAAG GCTTTAAATG GGAGCGCGTG ATGAATTTTG
      301 AAGACGGAGG TGCTGTTACC GTGACCCAGG ACACGAGCTT AGAAGACGGT ACCTTGATCT
      361 ATAAGGTAAA GCTGCGTGGT ACCAATTTCC CGCCGGATGG GCCAGTTATG CAGAAAAAGA
      421 CTATGGGCTG GGAAGCATCG ACGGAGCGTC TTTACCCCGA AGACGGCGTC CTGAAAGGCG
      481 ATATTAAAAT GGCCCTGCGA CTGAAAGACG GCGGTCGCTA CCTTGCAGAT TTCAAAACAA
      541 CGTATAAAGC GAAAAAACCT GTGCAGATGC CCGGGGCGTA CAACGTTGAT CGCAAACTAG
      601 ATATCACTTC ACACAACGAA GATTACACGG TAGTCGAACA GTATGAACGT AGCGAGGGGC
      661 GCCATAGCAC CGGAGGCATG GATGAACTCT ATAAATAAGC TTCGCTCGTG CTCGCCGCGA
      721 CCTTCCTCTT CATGCACCTC TTCGGCATCG GGCTGCACAA CGCTACAGAG GAGCTTTTCC
      781 GCTGCATAAC CCTGCTTCGG GGTCATTATA GCGATTTTTT CGGTATATCC ATCCTTTTTC
      841 GCACGATATA CAGGATTTTG CCAAAGGGTT CGTGTAGACT TTCCTTGGTG TATCCAACGG
      901 CGTCAGCCGG GCAGGATAGG TGAAGTAGGC CCACCCGCGA GCGGGTGTTC CTTCTTCACT
      961 GTCCCTTATT CGCACCTGGC GGTGCTCAAC GGGAATCCTG CTCTGCGAGG CTGGCCGTAC
     1021 GCTAGGTATA CTTGAGACCA CCCCAGGATA CATAGATTAC CACAACTCCG AGCCCTTCCA
     1081 CCTAGCGTGC TAACCACGCA CGCTATTGTT GTATAGGCTA GGTGGAGGCT CAGTGATGAT
     1141 AAGTCTGCGA TGGTGGATGC ATGTGTCATG GTCATAGCTG TTTCCTGTGT GAAATTGTTA
     1201 TCCGCTCAGA GGGCACAATC CTATTCCGCG CTATCCGACA ATCTCCAAGA CATTAGGTGG
     1261 AGTTCAGTTC GGCGTATGGC ATATGTCGCT GGAAAGAACA TGTGAGCAAA AGGCCAGCAA
     1321 AAGGCCAGGA ACCGTAAAAA GGCCGCGTTG CTGGCGTTac agctgggcgc gccccatgtc
     1381 agccgttaag tgttcctgtg tcactcaaaa ttgctttgag aggctctaag ggcttctcag
     1441 tgcgttacat ccctggcttg ttgtccacaa ccgttaaacc ttaaaggctt taaaagcctt
     1501 atatattctt ttttttctta taaaacttaa aaccttagag gctatttaag ttgctgattt
     1561 atattaattt tattgttcaa acatgagagc ttagtacgtg aaacatgaga gcttagtacg
     1621 ttagccatga gagcttagta cgttagccat gagggtttag ttcgttaaac atgagagctt
     1681 agtacgttaa acatgagagc ttagtacgtg aaacatgaga gcttagtacg tactatcaac
     1741 aggttgaact gctgatcttc agatcggcgc gccggccggc cGAAGATCCT TTGATCTTTT
     1801 CTACGGGGTC TGACGCTCTA TTCAACAAAG CCGCCGTCCC GTCAAGTCAG CGTAAATGGG
     1861 TAGGGGGCTT CAAATCGTCC CCCCATACGA TATAAGTTGT TACTAGTGCT TGGATTCTCA
     1921 CCAATAAAAA ACGCCCGGCG GCAACCGAGC GTTCTGAACA AATCCAGATG GAGTTCTGAG
     1981 GTCATTACTG GATCTATCAA CAGGAGTCCA AGCGAGCTCG ATATCAAATT ACGCCCCGCC
     2041 CTGCCACTCA TCGCAGTACT GTTGTAATTC ATTAAGCATT CTGCCGACAT GGAAGCCATC
     2101 ACAAACGGCA TGATGAACCT GAATCGCCAG CGGCATCAGC ACCTTGTCGC CTTGCGTATA
     2161 ATATTTGCCC ATGGTGAAAA CGGGGGCGAA GAAGTTGTCC ATATTGGCCA CGTTTAAATC
     2221 AAAACTGGTG AAACTCACCC AGGGATTGGC TGAGACGAAA AACATATTCT CAATAAACCC
     2281 TTTAGGGAAA TAGGCCAGGT TTTCACCGTA ACACGCCACA TCTTGCGAAT ATATGTGTAG
     2341 AAACTGCCGG AAATCGTCGT GGTATTCACT CCAGAGCGAT GAAAACGTTT CAGTTTGCTC
     2401 ATGGAAAACG GTGTAACAAG GGTGAACACT ATCCCATATC ACCAGCTCAC CGTCTTTCAT
     2461 TGCCATACGA AATTCCGGAT GAGCATTCAT CAGGCGGGCA AGAATGTGAA TAAAGGCCGG
     2521 ATAAAACTTG TGCTTATTTT TCTTTACGGT CTTTAAAAAG GCCGTAATAT CCAGCTGAAC
     2581 GGTCTGGTTA TAGGTACATT GAGCAACTGA CTGAAATGCC TCAAAATGTT CTTTACGATG
     2641 CCATTGGGAT ATATCAACGG TGGTATATCC AGTGATTTTT TTCTCCATTT TAGCTTCCTT
     2701 AGCTCCTGAA AATCTCGATA ACTCAAAAAA TACGCCCGGT AGTGATCTTA TTTCATTATG
     2761 GTGAAAGTTG GAACCTCTTA CGTGCCGATC AACGTCTCAT TGATACCTGA AACAAAACCC
     2821 ATCGTACGGC CAAGGAAGTC TCCAATAACT GTGATCCACC ACAAGCGCCA GGGTTTTCCC
     2881 AGTCACGACG TTGTAAAACG ACGGCCAGTC ATGCATAATC CGCACGCATC TGGAATAAGG
     2941 AAGTGCCATT CCGCCTGACC TTAGCGTGCG AACAGCACGC TATTGTTGTA TCATTACTCG
     3001 CATCCATTCT CAGGCTGTCT CGTCTCGTCT CCGAGGTCTC AGGAGAATGA GTCAGGGTCA
     3061 CGCGTAGGAC GCGTCGAGTA GGGTTTCTTG TCGACTCCAT GTCAGTTCCG CAGCCACACG
     3121 CCGTGTGAAG CTGGGGAGGT TCATTTGATA TGCCTCCTAA ATTTTTATCT AAAGTGAATT
     3181 TAGGAGGCTT ACTTGTCTGC TTTCTTCATT AGAATCAATC CTTTTTTAAA AGTCAATCCC
     3241 GTTTGTTGAA CTACTCTTTA ATAAAATAAT TTTTCCGTTC CCAATTCCAC ATTGCAATAA
     3301 TAGAAAATCC ATCTTCATCG GCTTTTTCGT CATCATCTGT ATGAATCAAA TCGCCTTCTT
     3361 CTGTGTCATC AAGGTTTAAT TTTTTATGTA TTTCTTTTAA CAAACCACCA TAGGAGATTA
     3421 ACCTTTTACG GTGTAAACCT TCCTCCAAAT CAGACAAACG TTTCAAATTC TTTTCTTCAT
     3481 CATCGGTCAT AAAATCCGTA TCCTTTACAG GATATTTTGC AGTTTCGTCA ATTGCCGATT
     3541 GTATATCCGA TTTATATTTA TTTTTCGGTC GAATCATTTG AACTTTTACA TTTGGATCAT
     3601 AGTCTAATTT CATTGCCTTT TTCCAAAATT GAATCCATTG TTTTTGATTC ACGTAGTTTT
     3661 CTGTATTCTT AAAATAAGTT GGTTCCACAC ATACCAATAC ATGCATGTGC TGATTATAAG
     3721 AATTATCTTT ATTATTTATT GTCACTTCCG TTGCACGCAT AAAACCAACA AGATTTTTAT
     3781 TAATTTTTTT ATATTGCATC ATTCGGCGAA ATCCTTGAGC CATATCTGAC AAACTCTTAT
     3841 TTAATTCTTC GCCATCATAA ACATTTTTAA CTGTTAATGT GAGAAACAAC CAACGAACTG
     3901 TTGGCTTTTG TTTAATAACT TCAGCAACAA CCTTTTGTGA CTGAATGCCA TGTTTCATTG
     3961 CTCTCCTCCA GTTGCACATT GGACAAAGCC TGGATTTACA AAACCACACT CGATACAACT
     4021 TTCTTTCGCC TGTTTCACGA TTTTGTTTAT ACTCTAATAT TTCAGCACAA TCTTTTACTC
     4081 TTTCAGCCTT TTTAAATTCA AGAATATGCA GAAGTTCAAA GTAATCAACA TTAGCGATTT
     4141 TCTTTTCTCT CCATGGCCTC ACTTTTCCAC TTTTTGTCTT GTCCACTAAA ACCCTTGATT
     4201 TTTCATCTGA ATAAATGCTA CTATTAGGAC ACATAATATT AAAAGAAACC CCCATCTATT
     4261 TAGTTATTTG TTTGGTCACT TATAACTTTA ACAGATGGGG TTTTTCTGTG CAACCAATTT
     4321 TAAGGGTTTT CAATACTTTA AAACACATAC ATACCAACAC TTCAACGCAC CTTTCAGCAA
     4381 CTAAAATAAA AATGACGTTA TTTCTATATG TATCAAGAAT AGAAAGAACT CGTTTTTCGC
     4441 TACGCTCAAA ACGCAAAAAA AGCACTCATT CGAGTGCTTT TTCTTATCGC TCCAAATCAT
     4501 GCGATTTTTT CCTCTTTGCT TTTCTTTGCT CACGAAGTTC TCGATCACGC TGCAAAACAT
     4561 CTTGAAGCGA AAAAGTATTC TTCTTTTCTT CCGATCGCTC ATGCTGACGC ACGAAAAGCC
     4621 CTCTAGGCGC ATAGGAACAA CTCCTAAATG CATGTGAGGG GTTTTCTCGT CCATGTGAAC
     4681 AGTCGCATAC GCAATATTTT GTTTCCCATA CTGCATTAAT GAATCGGCCA ACGCGCGGGG
     4741 AGAGGCGGTT TGCGTATTGG GCGCTCTTGC GCTTCCTCGC TCACTGACTC GCTGCGCTCG
     4801 GTCGTTCGGC TGCGGCGAGC GGTATCAGCT CACTCAAAGG CGGTAATACG GTTATCCACA
     4861 GAATCAGGGG CGCTAGCAAG GAGGATCCTT TAACTCTGGC AACCCTCAAA ATTGAATGAG
     4921 ACATGCTACA CCTCCGGATA ATAAATATAT ATAAACGTAT ATAGATTTCA TAAAGTCTAA
     4981 CACACTAGAC TTATTTACTT CGTAATTAAG TCGTTAAACC GTGTGCTCTA CGACCAAAAC
     5041 TATAAAACCT TTAAGAACTT TCTTTTTTTA CAAGAAAAAA GAAATTAGAT AAATCTCTCA
     5101 TATCTTTTAT TCAATAATCG CATCCGATTG CAGTATAAAT TTAACGATCA CTCATCATGT
     5161 TCATATTTAT CAGAGGTCGT GCTATAATTA TACTAATTTT ATAAGGAGGA AAAAATATGG
     5221 GCATTTTTAG TATTTTTGTA ATCAGCACAG TTCATTATCA ACCAAACAAA AAATAAGTGG
     5281 TTATAATGAA TCGTTAATAA GCAAAATTCA TATAACCAAA TTAAAGAGGG TTATAAATGA
     5341 ACGAGAAAAA TATAAAACAC AGTCAAAACT TTATTACTTC AAAACATAAT ATAGATAAAA
     5401 TAATGACAAA TATAAGATTA AATGAACATG ATAATATCTT TGAAATCGGC TCAGGAAAAG
     5461 GCCATTTTAC CCTTGAATTA GTAAAGAGGT GTAATTTCGT AACTGCCATT GAAATAGACC
     5521 ATAAATTATG CAAAACTACA GAAAATAAAC TTGTTGATCA CGATAATTTC CAAGTTTTAA
     5581 ACAAGGATAT ATTGCAGTTT AAATTTCCTA AAAACCAATC CTATAAAATA TATGGTAATA
     5641 TACCTTATAA CATAAGTACG GATATAATAC GCAAAATTGT TTTTGATAGT ATAGCTAATG
     5701 AGATTTATTT AATCGTGGAA TACGGGTTTG CTAAAAGATT ATTAAATACA AAACGCTCAT
     5761 TGGCATTACT TTTAATGGCA GAAGTTGATA TTTCTATATT AAGTATGGTT CCAAGAGAAT
     5821 ATTTTCATCC TAAACCTAAA GTGAATAGCT CACTTATCAG ATTAAGTAGA AAAAAATCAA
     5881 GAATATCACA CAAAGATAAA CAAAAGTATA ATTATTTCGT TATGAAATGG GTTAACAAAG
     5941 AATACAAGAA AATATTTACA AAAAATCAAT TTAACAATTC CTTAAAACAT GCAGGAATTG
     6001 ACGATTTAAA CAATATTAGC TTTGAACAAT TCTTATCTCT TTTCAATAGC TATAAATTAT
     6061 TTAATAAGTA AGCTTGTTAA GGGATGCATA AACTGCATCC CTTAACTTGT TTTTCGTGTG
     6121 CCTATTTTTT GTGAATCGAT TATGTCTTTT GCGCAGTCGG CCGCTATACC CTCGTCTCAA
     6181 CCAAAGCAAT CAACCCATCA ACCACCTGGT CGTTGGGATT GTCCTGACCG AAGCGGGACA
     6241 GGTCCACGAG CAGGCAATGC TTGTTGGGCA TGGTGAGGTG GATGTCTTTC ACTTCCGGCA
     6301 CGCAGCCGAG GACTTTTTGC GCCATATCGT AAAGTGTGTG CTGAACGGAT TCGCTTTCGT
     6361 GTTCAGCGAA AGAGGCGAGA AGGAGATTCC ttaagaccca ctttcacatt taagttgttt
     6421 ttctaatccg catatgatca attcaaggcc gaataagaag gctggctctg caccttggtg
     6481 atcaaataat tcgatagctt gtcgtaataa tggcggcata ctatcagtag taggtgtttc
     6541 cctttcttct ttagcgactt gatgctcttg atcttccaat acgcaaccta aagtaaaatg
     6601 ccccacagcg ctgagtgcat ataatgcatt ctctagtgaa aaaccttgtt ggcataaaaa
     6661 ggctaattga ttttcgagag tttcatactg tttttctgta ggccgtgtac ctaaatgtac
     6721 ttttgctcca tcgcgatgac ttagtaaagc acatctaaaa cttttagcgt tattacgtaa
     6781 aaaatcttgc cagctttccc cttctaaagg gcaaaagtga gtatggtgcc tatctaacat
     6841 ctcaatggct aaggcgtcga gcaaagcccg cttatttttt acatgccaat acaatgtagg
     6901 ctgctctaca cctagcttct gggcgagttt acgggttgtt aaaccttcga ttccgacctc
     6961 attaagcagc tctaatgcgc tgttaatcac tttactttta tctaatctag acatcatGGA
     7021 GCCTACCTCC CTTTAGTCTT ATCGCTGGCA ACTGGATTTT TATAAGTAAG TAAGGAGAAA
     7081 GCAGTCACTT TCCCCTTACT TTAAATATGA TTCAACTttt tcagtataaa taagctatag
     7141 agtataggtg actggggatt aatctccagt acctataaaa atccctatca gtgatagaga
     7201 taaggaggct ttccataATG ggttctcacc accaccacca tcacACAAGT ACAGCAGCTA
//
