# Supplementary material for: A genetic platform for a biocementation bacterium
Source: bioRxiv preprint, doi:10.64898/2025.12.05.692644, version 1 (2025-12-06)
Supplement: Plasmid Sequences [file 692644_file03.zip › Sporosarcina Plasmid Vectors/Promoter library variant plasmids/pGLU_511_22.gb]

LOCUS       pGLU_511_22             7260 bp ds-DNA     circular     02-DEC-2025
DEFINITION  .
FEATURES             Location/Qualifiers
     prokaryote t... 703..760
                     /label="TAmarelleT7"
                     /ApEinfo_revcolor="#f58a5e"
                     /ApEinfo_fwdcolor="#f58a5e"
     miscellaneous   774..1019
                     /label="oriT"
                     /ApEinfo_revcolor="#84b0dc"
                     /ApEinfo_fwdcolor="#84b0dc"
     miscellaneous   1043..1082
                     /label="UNSX"
                     /ApEinfo_revcolor="#9eafd2"
                     /ApEinfo_fwdcolor="#9eafd2"
     prokaryote p... 1083..1114
                     /label="L2U8H11"
                     /ApEinfo_revcolor="#75c6a9"
                     /ApEinfo_fwdcolor="#75c6a9"
     primer_bind     complement(1167..1187)
                     /label="M13-rev"
                     /ApEinfo_revcolor="#85dae9"
                     /ApEinfo_fwdcolor="#85dae9"
     primer_bind     complement(1171..1187)
                     /label="M13 rev"
                     /ApEinfo_revcolor="#c7b0e3"
                     /ApEinfo_fwdcolor="#c7b0e3"
     ori             1377..1765
                     /label="R6K ORI"
                     /ApEinfo_revcolor="#85dae9"
                     /ApEinfo_fwdcolor="#85dae9"
     terminator      1914..2008
                     /label="lambda t0 terminator"
                     /ApEinfo_revcolor="#faac61"
                     /ApEinfo_fwdcolor="#faac61"
     CDS             complement(2029..2688)
                     /label="cat"
                     /ApEinfo_revcolor="#ffef86"
                     /ApEinfo_fwdcolor="#ffef86"
     promoter        complement(2689..2791)
                     /label="Pcat"
                     /ApEinfo_revcolor="#9eafd2"
                     /ApEinfo_fwdcolor="#9eafd2"
     primer_bind     2892..2909
                     /label="M13-fwd"
                     /ApEinfo_revcolor="#85dae9"
                     /ApEinfo_fwdcolor="#85dae9"
     primer_bind     2893..2909
                     /label="M13 fwd"
                     /ApEinfo_revcolor="#d59687"
                     /ApEinfo_fwdcolor="#d59687"
     prokaryote t... 2962..2991
                     /label="L2U5H11"
                     /ApEinfo_revcolor="#f8d3a9"
                     /ApEinfo_fwdcolor="#f8d3a9"
     miscellaneous   2992..3031
                     /label="UNS1"
                     /ApEinfo_revcolor="#9eafd2"
                     /ApEinfo_fwdcolor="#9eafd2"
     spacer          2992..3031
                     /label="UNS_1"
                     /ApEinfo_revcolor="#c6c9d1"
                     /ApEinfo_fwdcolor="#c6c9d1"
     misc_feature    3055..3084
                     /label="F primer binding"
                     /ApEinfo_revcolor="#d6b295"
                     /ApEinfo_fwdcolor="#d6b295"
     Primer site     3055..3084
                     /label="F-skpp-asm-15-mer-2x"
                     /ApEinfo_revcolor="#f58a5e"
                     /ApEinfo_fwdcolor="#f58a5e"
     ORI barcode     3055..3134
                     /label="ORI_BC_30"
                     /ApEinfo_revcolor="#faac61"
                     /ApEinfo_fwdcolor="#faac61"
     Barcode         3085..3104
                     /label="BC.0030"
                     /ApEinfo_revcolor="#c6c9d1"
                     /ApEinfo_fwdcolor="#c6c9d1"
     Primer site     3105..3134
                     /label="R-skpp-asm-15-mer-2x"
                     /ApEinfo_revcolor="#f58a5e"
                     /ApEinfo_fwdcolor="#f58a5e"
     misc_feature    complement(3105..3134)
                     /label="R primer binding"
                     /ApEinfo_revcolor="#d6b295"
                     /ApEinfo_fwdcolor="#d6b295"
     ORI             3139..4870
                     /label="pTHT15 ORI"
                     /ApEinfo_revcolor="#f58a5e"
                     /ApEinfo_fwdcolor="#f58a5e"
     prokaryote p... 4884..5335
                     /label="PermC"
                     /ApEinfo_revcolor="#faac61"
                     /ApEinfo_fwdcolor="#faac61"
     RBS             5204..5214
                     /label="bsRBS"
                     /ApEinfo_revcolor="#b7e6d7"
                     /ApEinfo_fwdcolor="#b7e6d7"
     CDS             5337..6071
                     /label="ermC"
                     /ApEinfo_revcolor="#ffef86"
                     /ApEinfo_fwdcolor="#ffef86"
     prokaryote t... 6076..6161
                     /label="TermC"
                     /ApEinfo_revcolor="#f8d3a9"
                     /ApEinfo_fwdcolor="#f8d3a9"
     misc_feature    6170..6209
                     /label="UNS_8"
                     /ApEinfo_revcolor="#c6c9d1"
                     /ApEinfo_fwdcolor="#c6c9d1"
     prokaryote t... complement(6210..6390)
                     /label="TAmarelleT9"
                     /ApEinfo_revcolor="#f58a5e"
                     /ApEinfo_fwdcolor="#f58a5e"
     misc_feature    complement(6394..7017)
                     /label="tetR"
                     /ApEinfo_revcolor="#f58a5e"
                     /ApEinfo_fwdcolor="#f58a5e"
     prokaryote p... 7018..7117
                     /label="P19"
                     /ApEinfo_revcolor="#f58a5e"
                     /ApEinfo_fwdcolor="#f58a5e"
     prokaryote p... 7118..7217
                     /label="P1_dp"
                     /ApEinfo_revcolor="#f58a5e"
                     /ApEinfo_fwdcolor="#f58a5e"
     misc_feature    7127..7145
                     /label="Tet Operator"
                     /ApEinfo_revcolor="#84b0dc"
                     /ApEinfo_fwdcolor="#84b0dc"
     misc_feature    7182..7200
                     /label="Tet Operator"
                     /ApEinfo_revcolor="#84b0dc"
                     /ApEinfo_fwdcolor="#84b0dc"
     NGS barcode     7245..7259
                     /label="Barcode 22"
                     /ApEinfo_revcolor="#faac61"
                     /ApEinfo_fwdcolor="#faac61"
     CDS             7260..698
                     /label="mScarlet-I"
                     /ApEinfo_revcolor="#ffef86"
                     /ApEinfo_fwdcolor="#ffef86"
ORIGIN
        1 TGGTGAGTAA GGGTGAAGCC GTGATTAAAG AGTTCATGCG CTTCAAAGTG CATATGGAGG
       61 GCTCAATGAA CGGCCATGAA TTTGAAATTG AAGGTGAAGG AGAAGGCCGT CCGTATGAGG
      121 GCACCCAGAC CGCCAAACTG AAAGTCACAA AGGGTGGCCC GCTGCCGTTT TCGTGGGATA
      181 TTTTATCCCC TCAATTCATG TACGGCAGCC GGGCGTTTAT TAAACACCCG GCGGATATCC
      241 CGGATTACTA TAAGCAATCT TTTCCAGAAG GCTTTAAATG GGAGCGCGTG ATGAATTTTG
      301 AAGACGGAGG TGCTGTTACC GTGACCCAGG ACACGAGCTT AGAAGACGGT ACCTTGATCT
      361 ATAAGGTAAA GCTGCGTGGT ACCAATTTCC CGCCGGATGG GCCAGTTATG CAGAAAAAGA
      421 CTATGGGCTG GGAAGCATCG ACGGAGCGTC TTTACCCCGA AGACGGCGTC CTGAAAGGCG
      481 ATATTAAAAT GGCCCTGCGA CTGAAAGACG GCGGTCGCTA CCTTGCAGAT TTCAAAACAA
      541 CGTATAAAGC GAAAAAACCT GTGCAGATGC CCGGGGCGTA CAACGTTGAT CGCAAACTAG
      601 ATATCACTTC ACACAACGAA GATTACACGG TAGTCGAACA GTATGAACGT AGCGAGGGGC
      661 GCCATAGCAC CGGAGGCATG GATGAACTCT ATAAATAAGC TTCGCTCGTG CTCGCCGCGA
      721 CCTTCCTCTT CATGCACCTC TTCGGCATCG GGCTGCACAA CGCTACAGAG GAGCTTTTCC
      781 GCTGCATAAC CCTGCTTCGG GGTCATTATA GCGATTTTTT CGGTATATCC ATCCTTTTTC
      841 GCACGATATA CAGGATTTTG CCAAAGGGTT CGTGTAGACT TTCCTTGGTG TATCCAACGG
      901 CGTCAGCCGG GCAGGATAGG TGAAGTAGGC CCACCCGCGA GCGGGTGTTC CTTCTTCACT
      961 GTCCCTTATT CGCACCTGGC GGTGCTCAAC GGGAATCCTG CTCTGCGAGG CTGGCCGTAC
     1021 GCTAGGTATA CTTGAGACCA CCCCAGGATA CATAGATTAC CACAACTCCG AGCCCTTCCA
     1081 CCTAGCGTGC TAACCACGCA CGCTATTGTT GTATAGGCTA GGTGGAGGCT CAGTGATGAT
     1141 AAGTCTGCGA TGGTGGATGC ATGTGTCATG GTCATAGCTG TTTCCTGTGT GAAATTGTTA
     1201 TCCGCTCAGA GGGCACAATC CTATTCCGCG CTATCCGACA ATCTCCAAGA CATTAGGTGG
     1261 AGTTCAGTTC GGCGTATGGC ATATGTCGCT GGAAAGAACA TGTGAGCAAA AGGCCAGCAA
     1321 AAGGCCAGGA ACCGTAAAAA GGCCGCGTTG CTGGCGTTac agctgggcgc gccccatgtc
     1381 agccgttaag tgttcctgtg tcactcaaaa ttgctttgag aggctctaag ggcttctcag
     1441 tgcgttacat ccctggcttg ttgtccacaa ccgttaaacc ttaaaggctt taaaagcctt
     1501 atatattctt ttttttctta taaaacttaa aaccttagag gctatttaag ttgctgattt
     1561 atattaattt tattgttcaa acatgagagc ttagtacgtg aaacatgaga gcttagtacg
     1621 ttagccatga gagcttagta cgttagccat gagggtttag ttcgttaaac atgagagctt
     1681 agtacgttaa acatgagagc ttagtacgtg aaacatgaga gcttagtacg tactatcaac
     1741 aggttgaact gctgatcttc agatcggcgc gccggccggc cGAAGATCCT TTGATCTTTT
     1801 CTACGGGGTC TGACGCTCTA TTCAACAAAG CCGCCGTCCC GTCAAGTCAG CGTAAATGGG
     1861 TAGGGGGCTT CAAATCGTCC CCCCATACGA TATAAGTTGT TACTAGTGCT TGGATTCTCA
     1921 CCAATAAAAA ACGCCCGGCG GCAACCGAGC GTTCTGAACA AATCCAGATG GAGTTCTGAG
     1981 GTCATTACTG GATCTATCAA CAGGAGTCCA AGCGAGCTCG ATATCAAATT ACGCCCCGCC
     2041 CTGCCACTCA TCGCAGTACT GTTGTAATTC ATTAAGCATT CTGCCGACAT GGAAGCCATC
     2101 ACAAACGGCA TGATGAACCT GAATCGCCAG CGGCATCAGC ACCTTGTCGC CTTGCGTATA
     2161 ATATTTGCCC ATGGTGAAAA CGGGGGCGAA GAAGTTGTCC ATATTGGCCA CGTTTAAATC
     2221 AAAACTGGTG AAACTCACCC AGGGATTGGC TGAGACGAAA AACATATTCT CAATAAACCC
     2281 TTTAGGGAAA TAGGCCAGGT TTTCACCGTA ACACGCCACA TCTTGCGAAT ATATGTGTAG
     2341 AAACTGCCGG AAATCGTCGT GGTATTCACT CCAGAGCGAT GAAAACGTTT CAGTTTGCTC
     2401 ATGGAAAACG GTGTAACAAG GGTGAACACT ATCCCATATC ACCAGCTCAC CGTCTTTCAT
     2461 TGCCATACGA AATTCCGGAT GAGCATTCAT CAGGCGGGCA AGAATGTGAA TAAAGGCCGG
     2521 ATAAAACTTG TGCTTATTTT TCTTTACGGT CTTTAAAAAG GCCGTAATAT CCAGCTGAAC
     2581 GGTCTGGTTA TAGGTACATT GAGCAACTGA CTGAAATGCC TCAAAATGTT CTTTACGATG
     2641 CCATTGGGAT ATATCAACGG TGGTATATCC AGTGATTTTT TTCTCCATTT TAGCTTCCTT
     2701 AGCTCCTGAA AATCTCGATA ACTCAAAAAA TACGCCCGGT AGTGATCTTA TTTCATTATG
     2761 GTGAAAGTTG GAACCTCTTA CGTGCCGATC AACGTCTCAT TGATACCTGA AACAAAACCC
     2821 ATCGTACGGC CAAGGAAGTC TCCAATAACT GTGATCCACC ACAAGCGCCA GGGTTTTCCC
     2881 AGTCACGACG TTGTAAAACG ACGGCCAGTC ATGCATAATC CGCACGCATC TGGAATAAGG
     2941 AAGTGCCATT CCGCCTGACC TTAGCGTGCG AACAGCACGC TATTGTTGTA TCATTACTCG
     3001 CATCCATTCT CAGGCTGTCT CGTCTCGTCT CCGAGGTCTC AGGAGAATGA GTCAGGGTCA
     3061 CGCGTAGGAC GCGTCGAGTA GGGTTTCTTG TCGACTCCAT GTCAGTTCCG CAGCCACACG
     3121 CCGTGTGAAG CTGGGGAGGT TCATTTGATA TGCCTCCTAA ATTTTTATCT AAAGTGAATT
     3181 TAGGAGGCTT ACTTGTCTGC TTTCTTCATT AGAATCAATC CTTTTTTAAA AGTCAATCCC
     3241 GTTTGTTGAA CTACTCTTTA ATAAAATAAT TTTTCCGTTC CCAATTCCAC ATTGCAATAA
     3301 TAGAAAATCC ATCTTCATCG GCTTTTTCGT CATCATCTGT ATGAATCAAA TCGCCTTCTT
     3361 CTGTGTCATC AAGGTTTAAT TTTTTATGTA TTTCTTTTAA CAAACCACCA TAGGAGATTA
     3421 ACCTTTTACG GTGTAAACCT TCCTCCAAAT CAGACAAACG TTTCAAATTC TTTTCTTCAT
     3481 CATCGGTCAT AAAATCCGTA TCCTTTACAG GATATTTTGC AGTTTCGTCA ATTGCCGATT
     3541 GTATATCCGA TTTATATTTA TTTTTCGGTC GAATCATTTG AACTTTTACA TTTGGATCAT
     3601 AGTCTAATTT CATTGCCTTT TTCCAAAATT GAATCCATTG TTTTTGATTC ACGTAGTTTT
     3661 CTGTATTCTT AAAATAAGTT GGTTCCACAC ATACCAATAC ATGCATGTGC TGATTATAAG
     3721 AATTATCTTT ATTATTTATT GTCACTTCCG TTGCACGCAT AAAACCAACA AGATTTTTAT
     3781 TAATTTTTTT ATATTGCATC ATTCGGCGAA ATCCTTGAGC CATATCTGAC AAACTCTTAT
     3841 TTAATTCTTC GCCATCATAA ACATTTTTAA CTGTTAATGT GAGAAACAAC CAACGAACTG
     3901 TTGGCTTTTG TTTAATAACT TCAGCAACAA CCTTTTGTGA CTGAATGCCA TGTTTCATTG
     3961 CTCTCCTCCA GTTGCACATT GGACAAAGCC TGGATTTACA AAACCACACT CGATACAACT
     4021 TTCTTTCGCC TGTTTCACGA TTTTGTTTAT ACTCTAATAT TTCAGCACAA TCTTTTACTC
     4081 TTTCAGCCTT TTTAAATTCA AGAATATGCA GAAGTTCAAA GTAATCAACA TTAGCGATTT
     4141 TCTTTTCTCT CCATGGCCTC ACTTTTCCAC TTTTTGTCTT GTCCACTAAA ACCCTTGATT
     4201 TTTCATCTGA ATAAATGCTA CTATTAGGAC ACATAATATT AAAAGAAACC CCCATCTATT
     4261 TAGTTATTTG TTTGGTCACT TATAACTTTA ACAGATGGGG TTTTTCTGTG CAACCAATTT
     4321 TAAGGGTTTT CAATACTTTA AAACACATAC ATACCAACAC TTCAACGCAC CTTTCAGCAA
     4381 CTAAAATAAA AATGACGTTA TTTCTATATG TATCAAGAAT AGAAAGAACT CGTTTTTCGC
     4441 TACGCTCAAA ACGCAAAAAA AGCACTCATT CGAGTGCTTT TTCTTATCGC TCCAAATCAT
     4501 GCGATTTTTT CCTCTTTGCT TTTCTTTGCT CACGAAGTTC TCGATCACGC TGCAAAACAT
     4561 CTTGAAGCGA AAAAGTATTC TTCTTTTCTT CCGATCGCTC ATGCTGACGC ACGAAAAGCC
     4621 CTCTAGGCGC ATAGGAACAA CTCCTAAATG CATGTGAGGG GTTTTCTCGT CCATGTGAAC
     4681 AGTCGCATAC GCAATATTTT GTTTCCCATA CTGCATTAAT GAATCGGCCA ACGCGCGGGG
     4741 AGAGGCGGTT TGCGTATTGG GCGCTCTTGC GCTTCCTCGC TCACTGACTC GCTGCGCTCG
     4801 GTCGTTCGGC TGCGGCGAGC GGTATCAGCT CACTCAAAGG CGGTAATACG GTTATCCACA
     4861 GAATCAGGGG CGCTAGCAAG GAGGATCCTT TAACTCTGGC AACCCTCAAA ATTGAATGAG
     4921 ACATGCTACA CCTCCGGATA ATAAATATAT ATAAACGTAT ATAGATTTCA TAAAGTCTAA
     4981 CACACTAGAC TTATTTACTT CGTAATTAAG TCGTTAAACC GTGTGCTCTA CGACCAAAAC
     5041 TATAAAACCT TTAAGAACTT TCTTTTTTTA CAAGAAAAAA GAAATTAGAT AAATCTCTCA
     5101 TATCTTTTAT TCAATAATCG CATCCGATTG CAGTATAAAT TTAACGATCA CTCATCATGT
     5161 TCATATTTAT CAGAGGTCGT GCTATAATTA TACTAATTTT ATAAGGAGGA AAAAATATGG
     5221 GCATTTTTAG TATTTTTGTA ATCAGCACAG TTCATTATCA ACCAAACAAA AAATAAGTGG
     5281 TTATAATGAA TCGTTAATAA GCAAAATTCA TATAACCAAA TTAAAGAGGG TTATAAATGA
     5341 ACGAGAAAAA TATAAAACAC AGTCAAAACT TTATTACTTC AAAACATAAT ATAGATAAAA
     5401 TAATGACAAA TATAAGATTA AATGAACATG ATAATATCTT TGAAATCGGC TCAGGAAAAG
     5461 GCCATTTTAC CCTTGAATTA GTAAAGAGGT GTAATTTCGT AACTGCCATT GAAATAGACC
     5521 ATAAATTATG CAAAACTACA GAAAATAAAC TTGTTGATCA CGATAATTTC CAAGTTTTAA
     5581 ACAAGGATAT ATTGCAGTTT AAATTTCCTA AAAACCAATC CTATAAAATA TATGGTAATA
     5641 TACCTTATAA CATAAGTACG GATATAATAC GCAAAATTGT TTTTGATAGT ATAGCTAATG
     5701 AGATTTATTT AATCGTGGAA TACGGGTTTG CTAAAAGATT ATTAAATACA AAACGCTCAT
     5761 TGGCATTACT TTTAATGGCA GAAGTTGATA TTTCTATATT AAGTATGGTT CCAAGAGAAT
     5821 ATTTTCATCC TAAACCTAAA GTGAATAGCT CACTTATCAG ATTAAGTAGA AAAAAATCAA
     5881 GAATATCACA CAAAGATAAA CAAAAGTATA ATTATTTCGT TATGAAATGG GTTAACAAAG
     5941 AATACAAGAA AATATTTACA AAAAATCAAT TTAACAATTC CTTAAAACAT GCAGGAATTG
     6001 ACGATTTAAA CAATATTAGC TTTGAACAAT TCTTATCTCT TTTCAATAGC TATAAATTAT
     6061 TTAATAAGTA AGCTTGTTAA GGGATGCATA AACTGCATCC CTTAACTTGT TTTTCGTGTG
     6121 CCTATTTTTT GTGAATCGAT TATGTCTTTT GCGCAGTCGG CCGCTATACC CTCGTCTCAA
     6181 CCAAAGCAAT CAACCCATCA ACCACCTGGT CGTTGGGATT GTCCTGACCG AAGCGGGACA
     6241 GGTCCACGAG CAGGCAATGC TTGTTGGGCA TGGTGAGGTG GATGTCTTTC ACTTCCGGCA
     6301 CGCAGCCGAG GACTTTTTGC GCCATATCGT AAAGTGTGTG CTGAACGGAT TCGCTTTCGT
     6361 GTTCAGCGAA AGAGGCGAGA AGGAGATTCC ttaagaccca ctttcacatt taagttgttt
     6421 ttctaatccg catatgatca attcaaggcc gaataagaag gctggctctg caccttggtg
     6481 atcaaataat tcgatagctt gtcgtaataa tggcggcata ctatcagtag taggtgtttc
     6541 cctttcttct ttagcgactt gatgctcttg atcttccaat acgcaaccta aagtaaaatg
     6601 ccccacagcg ctgagtgcat ataatgcatt ctctagtgaa aaaccttgtt ggcataaaaa
     6661 ggctaattga ttttcgagag tttcatactg tttttctgta ggccgtgtac ctaaatgtac
     6721 ttttgctcca tcgcgatgac ttagtaaagc acatctaaaa cttttagcgt tattacgtaa
     6781 aaaatcttgc cagctttccc cttctaaagg gcaaaagtga gtatggtgcc tatctaacat
     6841 ctcaatggct aaggcgtcga gcaaagcccg cttatttttt acatgccaat acaatgtagg
     6901 ctgctctaca cctagcttct gggcgagttt acgggttgtt aaaccttcga ttccgacctc
     6961 attaagcagc tctaatgcgc tgttaatcac tttactttta tctaatctag acatcatATA
     7021 TAGCACTCCT TTAAACTAAT TAATATTACT TTAGCACGTT CTGAAACATT TTGGGTTATT
     7081 TACCGTATAC TTGATTGTAA AACAAAAGGG AGGAAATttt tcagtatccc tatcagtgat
     7141 agagaaggtg actggggatt aatctccagt acctataaaa atccctatca gtgatagaga
     7201 taaggaggct ttccataATG ggttctcacc accaccacca tcacACAGCG GGGGGCGGGA
//
