# Supplementary material for: A genetic platform for a biocementation bacterium
Source: bioRxiv preprint, doi:10.64898/2025.12.05.692644, version 1 (2025-12-06)
Supplement: Plasmid Sequences [file 692644_file03.zip › Sporosarcina Plasmid Vectors/Promoter library variant plasmids/pGLU_511_73.gb]

LOCUS       pGLU_511_73             7260 bp ds-DNA     circular     02-DEC-2025
DEFINITION  .
FEATURES             Location/Qualifiers
     prokaryote t... 703..760
                     /label="TAmarelleT7"
                     /ApEinfo_revcolor="#f58a5e"
                     /ApEinfo_fwdcolor="#f58a5e"
     miscellaneous   774..1019
                     /label="oriT"
                     /ApEinfo_revcolor="#84b0dc"
                     /ApEinfo_fwdcolor="#84b0dc"
     miscellaneous   1043..1082
                     /label="UNSX"
                     /ApEinfo_revcolor="#9eafd2"
                     /ApEinfo_fwdcolor="#9eafd2"
     prokaryote p... 1083..1114
                     /label="L2U8H11"
                     /ApEinfo_revcolor="#75c6a9"
                     /ApEinfo_fwdcolor="#75c6a9"
     primer_bind     complement(1167..1187)
                     /label="M13-rev"
                     /ApEinfo_revcolor="#85dae9"
                     /ApEinfo_fwdcolor="#85dae9"
     primer_bind     complement(1171..1187)
                     /label="M13 rev"
                     /ApEinfo_revcolor="#c7b0e3"
                     /ApEinfo_fwdcolor="#c7b0e3"
     ori             1377..1765
                     /label="R6K ORI"
                     /ApEinfo_revcolor="#85dae9"
                     /ApEinfo_fwdcolor="#85dae9"
     terminator      1914..2008
                     /label="lambda t0 terminator"
                     /ApEinfo_revcolor="#faac61"
                     /ApEinfo_fwdcolor="#faac61"
     CDS             complement(2029..2688)
                     /label="cat"
                     /ApEinfo_revcolor="#ffef86"
                     /ApEinfo_fwdcolor="#ffef86"
     promoter        complement(2689..2791)
                     /label="Pcat"
                     /ApEinfo_revcolor="#9eafd2"
                     /ApEinfo_fwdcolor="#9eafd2"
     primer_bind     2892..2909
                     /label="M13-fwd"
                     /ApEinfo_revcolor="#85dae9"
                     /ApEinfo_fwdcolor="#85dae9"
     primer_bind     2893..2909
                     /label="M13 fwd"
                     /ApEinfo_revcolor="#d59687"
                     /ApEinfo_fwdcolor="#d59687"
     prokaryote t... 2962..2991
                     /label="L2U5H11"
                     /ApEinfo_revcolor="#f8d3a9"
                     /ApEinfo_fwdcolor="#f8d3a9"
     spacer          2992..3031
                     /label="UNS_1"
                     /ApEinfo_revcolor="#c6c9d1"
                     /ApEinfo_fwdcolor="#c6c9d1"
     miscellaneous   2992..3031
                     /label="UNS1"
                     /ApEinfo_revcolor="#9eafd2"
                     /ApEinfo_fwdcolor="#9eafd2"
     misc_feature    3055..3084
                     /label="F primer binding"
                     /ApEinfo_revcolor="#d6b295"
                     /ApEinfo_fwdcolor="#d6b295"
     Primer site     3055..3084
                     /label="F-skpp-asm-15-mer-2x"
                     /ApEinfo_revcolor="#f58a5e"
                     /ApEinfo_fwdcolor="#f58a5e"
     ORI barcode     3055..3134
                     /label="ORI_BC_30"
                     /ApEinfo_revcolor="#faac61"
                     /ApEinfo_fwdcolor="#faac61"
     Barcode         3085..3104
                     /label="BC.0030"
                     /ApEinfo_revcolor="#c6c9d1"
                     /ApEinfo_fwdcolor="#c6c9d1"
     Primer site     3105..3134
                     /label="R-skpp-asm-15-mer-2x"
                     /ApEinfo_revcolor="#f58a5e"
                     /ApEinfo_fwdcolor="#f58a5e"
     misc_feature    complement(3105..3134)
                     /label="R primer binding"
                     /ApEinfo_revcolor="#d6b295"
                     /ApEinfo_fwdcolor="#d6b295"
     ORI             3139..4870
                     /label="pTHT15 ORI"
                     /ApEinfo_revcolor="#f58a5e"
                     /ApEinfo_fwdcolor="#f58a5e"
     prokaryote p... 4884..5335
                     /label="PermC"
                     /ApEinfo_revcolor="#faac61"
                     /ApEinfo_fwdcolor="#faac61"
     RBS             5204..5214
                     /label="bsRBS"
                     /ApEinfo_revcolor="#b7e6d7"
                     /ApEinfo_fwdcolor="#b7e6d7"
     CDS             5337..6071
                     /label="ermC"
                     /ApEinfo_revcolor="#ffef86"
                     /ApEinfo_fwdcolor="#ffef86"
     prokaryote t... 6076..6161
                     /label="TermC"
                     /ApEinfo_revcolor="#f8d3a9"
                     /ApEinfo_fwdcolor="#f8d3a9"
     misc_feature    6170..6209
                     /label="UNS_8"
                     /ApEinfo_revcolor="#c6c9d1"
                     /ApEinfo_fwdcolor="#c6c9d1"
     prokaryote t... complement(6210..6390)
                     /label="TAmarelleT9"
                     /ApEinfo_revcolor="#f58a5e"
                     /ApEinfo_fwdcolor="#f58a5e"
     misc_feature    complement(6394..7017)
                     /label="tetR"
                     /ApEinfo_revcolor="#f58a5e"
                     /ApEinfo_fwdcolor="#f58a5e"
     prokaryote p... 7018..7117
                     /label="P0-2"
                     /ApEinfo_revcolor="#f58a5e"
                     /ApEinfo_fwdcolor="#f58a5e"
     prokaryote p... 7118..7217
                     /label="P21_dc"
                     /ApEinfo_revcolor="#f58a5e"
                     /ApEinfo_fwdcolor="#f58a5e"
     misc_feature    7131..7149
                     /label="Tet Operator"
                     /ApEinfo_revcolor="#84b0dc"
                     /ApEinfo_fwdcolor="#84b0dc"
     misc_feature    7158..7176
                     /label="Tet Operator"
                     /ApEinfo_revcolor="#84b0dc"
                     /ApEinfo_fwdcolor="#84b0dc"
     NGS barcode     7245..7259
                     /label="Barcode 73"
                     /ApEinfo_revcolor="#faac61"
                     /ApEinfo_fwdcolor="#faac61"
     CDS             7260..698
                     /label="mScarlet-I"
                     /ApEinfo_revcolor="#ffef86"
                     /ApEinfo_fwdcolor="#ffef86"
ORIGIN
        1 TGGTGAGTAA GGGTGAAGCC GTGATTAAAG AGTTCATGCG CTTCAAAGTG CATATGGAGG
       61 GCTCAATGAA CGGCCATGAA TTTGAAATTG AAGGTGAAGG AGAAGGCCGT CCGTATGAGG
      121 GCACCCAGAC CGCCAAACTG AAAGTCACAA AGGGTGGCCC GCTGCCGTTT TCGTGGGATA
      181 TTTTATCCCC TCAATTCATG TACGGCAGCC GGGCGTTTAT TAAACACCCG GCGGATATCC
      241 CGGATTACTA TAAGCAATCT TTTCCAGAAG GCTTTAAATG GGAGCGCGTG ATGAATTTTG
      301 AAGACGGAGG TGCTGTTACC GTGACCCAGG ACACGAGCTT AGAAGACGGT ACCTTGATCT
      361 ATAAGGTAAA GCTGCGTGGT ACCAATTTCC CGCCGGATGG GCCAGTTATG CAGAAAAAGA
      421 CTATGGGCTG GGAAGCATCG ACGGAGCGTC TTTACCCCGA AGACGGCGTC CTGAAAGGCG
      481 ATATTAAAAT GGCCCTGCGA CTGAAAGACG GCGGTCGCTA CCTTGCAGAT TTCAAAACAA
      541 CGTATAAAGC GAAAAAACCT GTGCAGATGC CCGGGGCGTA CAACGTTGAT CGCAAACTAG
      601 ATATCACTTC ACACAACGAA GATTACACGG TAGTCGAACA GTATGAACGT AGCGAGGGGC
      661 GCCATAGCAC CGGAGGCATG GATGAACTCT ATAAATAAGC TTCGCTCGTG CTCGCCGCGA
      721 CCTTCCTCTT CATGCACCTC TTCGGCATCG GGCTGCACAA CGCTACAGAG GAGCTTTTCC
      781 GCTGCATAAC CCTGCTTCGG GGTCATTATA GCGATTTTTT CGGTATATCC ATCCTTTTTC
      841 GCACGATATA CAGGATTTTG CCAAAGGGTT CGTGTAGACT TTCCTTGGTG TATCCAACGG
      901 CGTCAGCCGG GCAGGATAGG TGAAGTAGGC CCACCCGCGA GCGGGTGTTC CTTCTTCACT
      961 GTCCCTTATT CGCACCTGGC GGTGCTCAAC GGGAATCCTG CTCTGCGAGG CTGGCCGTAC
     1021 GCTAGGTATA CTTGAGACCA CCCCAGGATA CATAGATTAC CACAACTCCG AGCCCTTCCA
     1081 CCTAGCGTGC TAACCACGCA CGCTATTGTT GTATAGGCTA GGTGGAGGCT CAGTGATGAT
     1141 AAGTCTGCGA TGGTGGATGC ATGTGTCATG GTCATAGCTG TTTCCTGTGT GAAATTGTTA
     1201 TCCGCTCAGA GGGCACAATC CTATTCCGCG CTATCCGACA ATCTCCAAGA CATTAGGTGG
     1261 AGTTCAGTTC GGCGTATGGC ATATGTCGCT GGAAAGAACA TGTGAGCAAA AGGCCAGCAA
     1321 AAGGCCAGGA ACCGTAAAAA GGCCGCGTTG CTGGCGTTac agctgggcgc gccccatgtc
     1381 agccgttaag tgttcctgtg tcactcaaaa ttgctttgag aggctctaag ggcttctcag
     1441 tgcgttacat ccctggcttg ttgtccacaa ccgttaaacc ttaaaggctt taaaagcctt
     1501 atatattctt ttttttctta taaaacttaa aaccttagag gctatttaag ttgctgattt
     1561 atattaattt tattgttcaa acatgagagc ttagtacgtg aaacatgaga gcttagtacg
     1621 ttagccatga gagcttagta cgttagccat gagggtttag ttcgttaaac atgagagctt
     1681 agtacgttaa acatgagagc ttagtacgtg aaacatgaga gcttagtacg tactatcaac
     1741 aggttgaact gctgatcttc agatcggcgc gccggccggc cGAAGATCCT TTGATCTTTT
     1801 CTACGGGGTC TGACGCTCTA TTCAACAAAG CCGCCGTCCC GTCAAGTCAG CGTAAATGGG
     1861 TAGGGGGCTT CAAATCGTCC CCCCATACGA TATAAGTTGT TACTAGTGCT TGGATTCTCA
     1921 CCAATAAAAA ACGCCCGGCG GCAACCGAGC GTTCTGAACA AATCCAGATG GAGTTCTGAG
     1981 GTCATTACTG GATCTATCAA CAGGAGTCCA AGCGAGCTCG ATATCAAATT ACGCCCCGCC
     2041 CTGCCACTCA TCGCAGTACT GTTGTAATTC ATTAAGCATT CTGCCGACAT GGAAGCCATC
     2101 ACAAACGGCA TGATGAACCT GAATCGCCAG CGGCATCAGC ACCTTGTCGC CTTGCGTATA
     2161 ATATTTGCCC ATGGTGAAAA CGGGGGCGAA GAAGTTGTCC ATATTGGCCA CGTTTAAATC
     2221 AAAACTGGTG AAACTCACCC AGGGATTGGC TGAGACGAAA AACATATTCT CAATAAACCC
     2281 TTTAGGGAAA TAGGCCAGGT TTTCACCGTA ACACGCCACA TCTTGCGAAT ATATGTGTAG
     2341 AAACTGCCGG AAATCGTCGT GGTATTCACT CCAGAGCGAT GAAAACGTTT CAGTTTGCTC
     2401 ATGGAAAACG GTGTAACAAG GGTGAACACT ATCCCATATC ACCAGCTCAC CGTCTTTCAT
     2461 TGCCATACGA AATTCCGGAT GAGCATTCAT CAGGCGGGCA AGAATGTGAA TAAAGGCCGG
     2521 ATAAAACTTG TGCTTATTTT TCTTTACGGT CTTTAAAAAG GCCGTAATAT CCAGCTGAAC
     2581 GGTCTGGTTA TAGGTACATT GAGCAACTGA CTGAAATGCC TCAAAATGTT CTTTACGATG
     2641 CCATTGGGAT ATATCAACGG TGGTATATCC AGTGATTTTT TTCTCCATTT TAGCTTCCTT
     2701 AGCTCCTGAA AATCTCGATA ACTCAAAAAA TACGCCCGGT AGTGATCTTA TTTCATTATG
     2761 GTGAAAGTTG GAACCTCTTA CGTGCCGATC AACGTCTCAT TGATACCTGA AACAAAACCC
     2821 ATCGTACGGC CAAGGAAGTC TCCAATAACT GTGATCCACC ACAAGCGCCA GGGTTTTCCC
     2881 AGTCACGACG TTGTAAAACG ACGGCCAGTC ATGCATAATC CGCACGCATC TGGAATAAGG
     2941 AAGTGCCATT CCGCCTGACC TTAGCGTGCG AACAGCACGC TATTGTTGTA TCATTACTCG
     3001 CATCCATTCT CAGGCTGTCT CGTCTCGTCT CCGAGGTCTC AGGAGAATGA GTCAGGGTCA
     3061 CGCGTAGGAC GCGTCGAGTA GGGTTTCTTG TCGACTCCAT GTCAGTTCCG CAGCCACACG
     3121 CCGTGTGAAG CTGGGGAGGT TCATTTGATA TGCCTCCTAA ATTTTTATCT AAAGTGAATT
     3181 TAGGAGGCTT ACTTGTCTGC TTTCTTCATT AGAATCAATC CTTTTTTAAA AGTCAATCCC
     3241 GTTTGTTGAA CTACTCTTTA ATAAAATAAT TTTTCCGTTC CCAATTCCAC ATTGCAATAA
     3301 TAGAAAATCC ATCTTCATCG GCTTTTTCGT CATCATCTGT ATGAATCAAA TCGCCTTCTT
     3361 CTGTGTCATC AAGGTTTAAT TTTTTATGTA TTTCTTTTAA CAAACCACCA TAGGAGATTA
     3421 ACCTTTTACG GTGTAAACCT TCCTCCAAAT CAGACAAACG TTTCAAATTC TTTTCTTCAT
     3481 CATCGGTCAT AAAATCCGTA TCCTTTACAG GATATTTTGC AGTTTCGTCA ATTGCCGATT
     3541 GTATATCCGA TTTATATTTA TTTTTCGGTC GAATCATTTG AACTTTTACA TTTGGATCAT
     3601 AGTCTAATTT CATTGCCTTT TTCCAAAATT GAATCCATTG TTTTTGATTC ACGTAGTTTT
     3661 CTGTATTCTT AAAATAAGTT GGTTCCACAC ATACCAATAC ATGCATGTGC TGATTATAAG
     3721 AATTATCTTT ATTATTTATT GTCACTTCCG TTGCACGCAT AAAACCAACA AGATTTTTAT
     3781 TAATTTTTTT ATATTGCATC ATTCGGCGAA ATCCTTGAGC CATATCTGAC AAACTCTTAT
     3841 TTAATTCTTC GCCATCATAA ACATTTTTAA CTGTTAATGT GAGAAACAAC CAACGAACTG
     3901 TTGGCTTTTG TTTAATAACT TCAGCAACAA CCTTTTGTGA CTGAATGCCA TGTTTCATTG
     3961 CTCTCCTCCA GTTGCACATT GGACAAAGCC TGGATTTACA AAACCACACT CGATACAACT
     4021 TTCTTTCGCC TGTTTCACGA TTTTGTTTAT ACTCTAATAT TTCAGCACAA TCTTTTACTC
     4081 TTTCAGCCTT TTTAAATTCA AGAATATGCA GAAGTTCAAA GTAATCAACA TTAGCGATTT
     4141 TCTTTTCTCT CCATGGCCTC ACTTTTCCAC TTTTTGTCTT GTCCACTAAA ACCCTTGATT
     4201 TTTCATCTGA ATAAATGCTA CTATTAGGAC ACATAATATT AAAAGAAACC CCCATCTATT
     4261 TAGTTATTTG TTTGGTCACT TATAACTTTA ACAGATGGGG TTTTTCTGTG CAACCAATTT
     4321 TAAGGGTTTT CAATACTTTA AAACACATAC ATACCAACAC TTCAACGCAC CTTTCAGCAA
     4381 CTAAAATAAA AATGACGTTA TTTCTATATG TATCAAGAAT AGAAAGAACT CGTTTTTCGC
     4441 TACGCTCAAA ACGCAAAAAA AGCACTCATT CGAGTGCTTT TTCTTATCGC TCCAAATCAT
     4501 GCGATTTTTT CCTCTTTGCT TTTCTTTGCT CACGAAGTTC TCGATCACGC TGCAAAACAT
     4561 CTTGAAGCGA AAAAGTATTC TTCTTTTCTT CCGATCGCTC ATGCTGACGC ACGAAAAGCC
     4621 CTCTAGGCGC ATAGGAACAA CTCCTAAATG CATGTGAGGG GTTTTCTCGT CCATGTGAAC
     4681 AGTCGCATAC GCAATATTTT GTTTCCCATA CTGCATTAAT GAATCGGCCA ACGCGCGGGG
     4741 AGAGGCGGTT TGCGTATTGG GCGCTCTTGC GCTTCCTCGC TCACTGACTC GCTGCGCTCG
     4801 GTCGTTCGGC TGCGGCGAGC GGTATCAGCT CACTCAAAGG CGGTAATACG GTTATCCACA
     4861 GAATCAGGGG CGCTAGCAAG GAGGATCCTT TAACTCTGGC AACCCTCAAA ATTGAATGAG
     4921 ACATGCTACA CCTCCGGATA ATAAATATAT ATAAACGTAT ATAGATTTCA TAAAGTCTAA
     4981 CACACTAGAC TTATTTACTT CGTAATTAAG TCGTTAAACC GTGTGCTCTA CGACCAAAAC
     5041 TATAAAACCT TTAAGAACTT TCTTTTTTTA CAAGAAAAAA GAAATTAGAT AAATCTCTCA
     5101 TATCTTTTAT TCAATAATCG CATCCGATTG CAGTATAAAT TTAACGATCA CTCATCATGT
     5161 TCATATTTAT CAGAGGTCGT GCTATAATTA TACTAATTTT ATAAGGAGGA AAAAATATGG
     5221 GCATTTTTAG TATTTTTGTA ATCAGCACAG TTCATTATCA ACCAAACAAA AAATAAGTGG
     5281 TTATAATGAA TCGTTAATAA GCAAAATTCA TATAACCAAA TTAAAGAGGG TTATAAATGA
     5341 ACGAGAAAAA TATAAAACAC AGTCAAAACT TTATTACTTC AAAACATAAT ATAGATAAAA
     5401 TAATGACAAA TATAAGATTA AATGAACATG ATAATATCTT TGAAATCGGC TCAGGAAAAG
     5461 GCCATTTTAC CCTTGAATTA GTAAAGAGGT GTAATTTCGT AACTGCCATT GAAATAGACC
     5521 ATAAATTATG CAAAACTACA GAAAATAAAC TTGTTGATCA CGATAATTTC CAAGTTTTAA
     5581 ACAAGGATAT ATTGCAGTTT AAATTTCCTA AAAACCAATC CTATAAAATA TATGGTAATA
     5641 TACCTTATAA CATAAGTACG GATATAATAC GCAAAATTGT TTTTGATAGT ATAGCTAATG
     5701 AGATTTATTT AATCGTGGAA TACGGGTTTG CTAAAAGATT ATTAAATACA AAACGCTCAT
     5761 TGGCATTACT TTTAATGGCA GAAGTTGATA TTTCTATATT AAGTATGGTT CCAAGAGAAT
     5821 ATTTTCATCC TAAACCTAAA GTGAATAGCT CACTTATCAG ATTAAGTAGA AAAAAATCAA
     5881 GAATATCACA CAAAGATAAA CAAAAGTATA ATTATTTCGT TATGAAATGG GTTAACAAAG
     5941 AATACAAGAA AATATTTACA AAAAATCAAT TTAACAATTC CTTAAAACAT GCAGGAATTG
     6001 ACGATTTAAA CAATATTAGC TTTGAACAAT TCTTATCTCT TTTCAATAGC TATAAATTAT
     6061 TTAATAAGTA AGCTTGTTAA GGGATGCATA AACTGCATCC CTTAACTTGT TTTTCGTGTG
     6121 CCTATTTTTT GTGAATCGAT TATGTCTTTT GCGCAGTCGG CCGCTATACC CTCGTCTCAA
     6181 CCAAAGCAAT CAACCCATCA ACCACCTGGT CGTTGGGATT GTCCTGACCG AAGCGGGACA
     6241 GGTCCACGAG CAGGCAATGC TTGTTGGGCA TGGTGAGGTG GATGTCTTTC ACTTCCGGCA
     6301 CGCAGCCGAG GACTTTTTGC GCCATATCGT AAAGTGTGTG CTGAACGGAT TCGCTTTCGT
     6361 GTTCAGCGAA AGAGGCGAGA AGGAGATTCC ttaagaccca ctttcacatt taagttgttt
     6421 ttctaatccg catatgatca attcaaggcc gaataagaag gctggctctg caccttggtg
     6481 atcaaataat tcgatagctt gtcgtaataa tggcggcata ctatcagtag taggtgtttc
     6541 cctttcttct ttagcgactt gatgctcttg atcttccaat acgcaaccta aagtaaaatg
     6601 ccccacagcg ctgagtgcat ataatgcatt ctctagtgaa aaaccttgtt ggcataaaaa
     6661 ggctaattga ttttcgagag tttcatactg tttttctgta ggccgtgtac ctaaatgtac
     6721 ttttgctcca tcgcgatgac ttagtaaagc acatctaaaa cttttagcgt tattacgtaa
     6781 aaaatcttgc cagctttccc cttctaaagg gcaaaagtga gtatggtgcc tatctaacat
     6841 ctcaatggct aaggcgtcga gcaaagcccg cttatttttt acatgccaat acaatgtagg
     6901 ctgctctaca cctagcttct gggcgagttt acgggttgtt aaaccttcga ttccgacctc
     6961 attaagcagc tctaatgcgc tgttaatcac tttactttta tctaatctag acatcatAAG
     7021 TAGACTGTTG CGCGTTGGGG GTAGCGCCGG CTAACAAAGA CGCCTGGTAC AGCAGGAGTA
     7081 TCAAACCCGT ACAAAGGCAA CATCCTCACT TCGGTGAcgc attccgaact tccctatcag
     7141 tgatagagat attgacttcc ctatcagtga tagagagtat agtaaGAGGC CCGGAGGGTT
     7201 TGTAAAGGAG GTTTTTAATG ggttctcacc accaccacca tcacACTACG GCGACAACGA
//
