# Supplementary material for: A genetic platform for a biocementation bacterium
Source: bioRxiv preprint, doi:10.64898/2025.12.05.692644, version 1 (2025-12-06)
Supplement: Plasmid Sequences [file 692644_file03.zip › Sporosarcina Plasmid Vectors/Promoter library variant plasmids/pGLU_511_80.gb]

LOCUS       pGLU_511_80             7260 bp ds-DNA     circular     02-DEC-2025
DEFINITION  .
FEATURES             Location/Qualifiers
     prokaryote t... 703..760
                     /label="TAmarelleT7"
                     /ApEinfo_revcolor="#f58a5e"
                     /ApEinfo_fwdcolor="#f58a5e"
     miscellaneous   774..1019
                     /label="oriT"
                     /ApEinfo_revcolor="#84b0dc"
                     /ApEinfo_fwdcolor="#84b0dc"
     miscellaneous   1043..1082
                     /label="UNSX"
                     /ApEinfo_revcolor="#9eafd2"
                     /ApEinfo_fwdcolor="#9eafd2"
     prokaryote p... 1083..1114
                     /label="L2U8H11"
                     /ApEinfo_revcolor="#75c6a9"
                     /ApEinfo_fwdcolor="#75c6a9"
     primer_bind     complement(1167..1187)
                     /label="M13-rev"
                     /ApEinfo_revcolor="#85dae9"
                     /ApEinfo_fwdcolor="#85dae9"
     primer_bind     complement(1171..1187)
                     /label="M13 rev"
                     /ApEinfo_revcolor="#c7b0e3"
                     /ApEinfo_fwdcolor="#c7b0e3"
     ori             1377..1765
                     /label="R6K ORI"
                     /ApEinfo_revcolor="#85dae9"
                     /ApEinfo_fwdcolor="#85dae9"
     terminator      1914..2008
                     /label="lambda t0 terminator"
                     /ApEinfo_revcolor="#faac61"
                     /ApEinfo_fwdcolor="#faac61"
     CDS             complement(2029..2688)
                     /label="cat"
                     /ApEinfo_revcolor="#ffef86"
                     /ApEinfo_fwdcolor="#ffef86"
     promoter        complement(2689..2791)
                     /label="Pcat"
                     /ApEinfo_revcolor="#9eafd2"
                     /ApEinfo_fwdcolor="#9eafd2"
     primer_bind     2892..2909
                     /label="M13-fwd"
                     /ApEinfo_revcolor="#85dae9"
                     /ApEinfo_fwdcolor="#85dae9"
     primer_bind     2893..2909
                     /label="M13 fwd"
                     /ApEinfo_revcolor="#d59687"
                     /ApEinfo_fwdcolor="#d59687"
     prokaryote t... 2962..2991
                     /label="L2U5H11"
                     /ApEinfo_revcolor="#f8d3a9"
                     /ApEinfo_fwdcolor="#f8d3a9"
     spacer          2992..3031
                     /label="UNS_1"
                     /ApEinfo_revcolor="#c6c9d1"
                     /ApEinfo_fwdcolor="#c6c9d1"
     miscellaneous   2992..3031
                     /label="UNS1"
                     /ApEinfo_revcolor="#9eafd2"
                     /ApEinfo_fwdcolor="#9eafd2"
     Primer site     3055..3084
                     /label="F-skpp-asm-15-mer-2x"
                     /ApEinfo_revcolor="#f58a5e"
                     /ApEinfo_fwdcolor="#f58a5e"
     misc_feature    3055..3084
                     /label="F primer binding"
                     /ApEinfo_revcolor="#d6b295"
                     /ApEinfo_fwdcolor="#d6b295"
     ORI barcode     3055..3134
                     /label="ORI_BC_30"
                     /ApEinfo_revcolor="#faac61"
                     /ApEinfo_fwdcolor="#faac61"
     Barcode         3085..3104
                     /label="BC.0030"
                     /ApEinfo_revcolor="#c6c9d1"
                     /ApEinfo_fwdcolor="#c6c9d1"
     Primer site     3105..3134
                     /label="R-skpp-asm-15-mer-2x"
                     /ApEinfo_revcolor="#f58a5e"
                     /ApEinfo_fwdcolor="#f58a5e"
     misc_feature    complement(3105..3134)
                     /label="R primer binding"
                     /ApEinfo_revcolor="#d6b295"
                     /ApEinfo_fwdcolor="#d6b295"
     ORI             3139..4870
                     /label="pTHT15 ORI"
                     /ApEinfo_revcolor="#f58a5e"
                     /ApEinfo_fwdcolor="#f58a5e"
     prokaryote p... 4884..5335
                     /label="PermC"
                     /ApEinfo_revcolor="#faac61"
                     /ApEinfo_fwdcolor="#faac61"
     RBS             5204..5214
                     /label="bsRBS"
                     /ApEinfo_revcolor="#b7e6d7"
                     /ApEinfo_fwdcolor="#b7e6d7"
     CDS             5337..6071
                     /label="ermC"
                     /ApEinfo_revcolor="#ffef86"
                     /ApEinfo_fwdcolor="#ffef86"
     prokaryote t... 6076..6161
                     /label="TermC"
                     /ApEinfo_revcolor="#f8d3a9"
                     /ApEinfo_fwdcolor="#f8d3a9"
     misc_feature    6170..6209
                     /label="UNS_8"
                     /ApEinfo_revcolor="#c6c9d1"
                     /ApEinfo_fwdcolor="#c6c9d1"
     prokaryote t... complement(6210..6390)
                     /label="TAmarelleT9"
                     /ApEinfo_revcolor="#f58a5e"
                     /ApEinfo_fwdcolor="#f58a5e"
     misc_feature    complement(6394..7017)
                     /label="tetR"
                     /ApEinfo_revcolor="#f58a5e"
                     /ApEinfo_fwdcolor="#f58a5e"
     prokaryote p... 7018..7117
                     /label="P4"
                     /ApEinfo_revcolor="#f58a5e"
                     /ApEinfo_fwdcolor="#f58a5e"
     prokaryote p... 7118..7217
                     /label="P21_dp"
                     /ApEinfo_revcolor="#f58a5e"
                     /ApEinfo_fwdcolor="#f58a5e"
     misc_feature    7135..7153
                     /label="Tet Operator"
                     /ApEinfo_revcolor="#84b0dc"
                     /ApEinfo_fwdcolor="#84b0dc"
     misc_feature    7187..7205
                     /label="Tet Operator"
                     /ApEinfo_revcolor="#84b0dc"
                     /ApEinfo_fwdcolor="#84b0dc"
     NGS barcode     7245..7259
                     /label="Barcode 80"
                     /ApEinfo_revcolor="#faac61"
                     /ApEinfo_fwdcolor="#faac61"
     CDS             7260..698
                     /label="mScarlet-I"
                     /ApEinfo_revcolor="#ffef86"
                     /ApEinfo_fwdcolor="#ffef86"
ORIGIN
        1 TGGTGAGTAA GGGTGAAGCC GTGATTAAAG AGTTCATGCG CTTCAAAGTG CATATGGAGG
       61 GCTCAATGAA CGGCCATGAA TTTGAAATTG AAGGTGAAGG AGAAGGCCGT CCGTATGAGG
      121 GCACCCAGAC CGCCAAACTG AAAGTCACAA AGGGTGGCCC GCTGCCGTTT TCGTGGGATA
      181 TTTTATCCCC TCAATTCATG TACGGCAGCC GGGCGTTTAT TAAACACCCG GCGGATATCC
      241 CGGATTACTA TAAGCAATCT TTTCCAGAAG GCTTTAAATG GGAGCGCGTG ATGAATTTTG
      301 AAGACGGAGG TGCTGTTACC GTGACCCAGG ACACGAGCTT AGAAGACGGT ACCTTGATCT
      361 ATAAGGTAAA GCTGCGTGGT ACCAATTTCC CGCCGGATGG GCCAGTTATG CAGAAAAAGA
      421 CTATGGGCTG GGAAGCATCG ACGGAGCGTC TTTACCCCGA AGACGGCGTC CTGAAAGGCG
      481 ATATTAAAAT GGCCCTGCGA CTGAAAGACG GCGGTCGCTA CCTTGCAGAT TTCAAAACAA
      541 CGTATAAAGC GAAAAAACCT GTGCAGATGC CCGGGGCGTA CAACGTTGAT CGCAAACTAG
      601 ATATCACTTC ACACAACGAA GATTACACGG TAGTCGAACA GTATGAACGT AGCGAGGGGC
      661 GCCATAGCAC CGGAGGCATG GATGAACTCT ATAAATAAGC TTCGCTCGTG CTCGCCGCGA
      721 CCTTCCTCTT CATGCACCTC TTCGGCATCG GGCTGCACAA CGCTACAGAG GAGCTTTTCC
      781 GCTGCATAAC CCTGCTTCGG GGTCATTATA GCGATTTTTT CGGTATATCC ATCCTTTTTC
      841 GCACGATATA CAGGATTTTG CCAAAGGGTT CGTGTAGACT TTCCTTGGTG TATCCAACGG
      901 CGTCAGCCGG GCAGGATAGG TGAAGTAGGC CCACCCGCGA GCGGGTGTTC CTTCTTCACT
      961 GTCCCTTATT CGCACCTGGC GGTGCTCAAC GGGAATCCTG CTCTGCGAGG CTGGCCGTAC
     1021 GCTAGGTATA CTTGAGACCA CCCCAGGATA CATAGATTAC CACAACTCCG AGCCCTTCCA
     1081 CCTAGCGTGC TAACCACGCA CGCTATTGTT GTATAGGCTA GGTGGAGGCT CAGTGATGAT
     1141 AAGTCTGCGA TGGTGGATGC ATGTGTCATG GTCATAGCTG TTTCCTGTGT GAAATTGTTA
     1201 TCCGCTCAGA GGGCACAATC CTATTCCGCG CTATCCGACA ATCTCCAAGA CATTAGGTGG
     1261 AGTTCAGTTC GGCGTATGGC ATATGTCGCT GGAAAGAACA TGTGAGCAAA AGGCCAGCAA
     1321 AAGGCCAGGA ACCGTAAAAA GGCCGCGTTG CTGGCGTTac agctgggcgc gccccatgtc
     1381 agccgttaag tgttcctgtg tcactcaaaa ttgctttgag aggctctaag ggcttctcag
     1441 tgcgttacat ccctggcttg ttgtccacaa ccgttaaacc ttaaaggctt taaaagcctt
     1501 atatattctt ttttttctta taaaacttaa aaccttagag gctatttaag ttgctgattt
     1561 atattaattt tattgttcaa acatgagagc ttagtacgtg aaacatgaga gcttagtacg
     1621 ttagccatga gagcttagta cgttagccat gagggtttag ttcgttaaac atgagagctt
     1681 agtacgttaa acatgagagc ttagtacgtg aaacatgaga gcttagtacg tactatcaac
     1741 aggttgaact gctgatcttc agatcggcgc gccggccggc cGAAGATCCT TTGATCTTTT
     1801 CTACGGGGTC TGACGCTCTA TTCAACAAAG CCGCCGTCCC GTCAAGTCAG CGTAAATGGG
     1861 TAGGGGGCTT CAAATCGTCC CCCCATACGA TATAAGTTGT TACTAGTGCT TGGATTCTCA
     1921 CCAATAAAAA ACGCCCGGCG GCAACCGAGC GTTCTGAACA AATCCAGATG GAGTTCTGAG
     1981 GTCATTACTG GATCTATCAA CAGGAGTCCA AGCGAGCTCG ATATCAAATT ACGCCCCGCC
     2041 CTGCCACTCA TCGCAGTACT GTTGTAATTC ATTAAGCATT CTGCCGACAT GGAAGCCATC
     2101 ACAAACGGCA TGATGAACCT GAATCGCCAG CGGCATCAGC ACCTTGTCGC CTTGCGTATA
     2161 ATATTTGCCC ATGGTGAAAA CGGGGGCGAA GAAGTTGTCC ATATTGGCCA CGTTTAAATC
     2221 AAAACTGGTG AAACTCACCC AGGGATTGGC TGAGACGAAA AACATATTCT CAATAAACCC
     2281 TTTAGGGAAA TAGGCCAGGT TTTCACCGTA ACACGCCACA TCTTGCGAAT ATATGTGTAG
     2341 AAACTGCCGG AAATCGTCGT GGTATTCACT CCAGAGCGAT GAAAACGTTT CAGTTTGCTC
     2401 ATGGAAAACG GTGTAACAAG GGTGAACACT ATCCCATATC ACCAGCTCAC CGTCTTTCAT
     2461 TGCCATACGA AATTCCGGAT GAGCATTCAT CAGGCGGGCA AGAATGTGAA TAAAGGCCGG
     2521 ATAAAACTTG TGCTTATTTT TCTTTACGGT CTTTAAAAAG GCCGTAATAT CCAGCTGAAC
     2581 GGTCTGGTTA TAGGTACATT GAGCAACTGA CTGAAATGCC TCAAAATGTT CTTTACGATG
     2641 CCATTGGGAT ATATCAACGG TGGTATATCC AGTGATTTTT TTCTCCATTT TAGCTTCCTT
     2701 AGCTCCTGAA AATCTCGATA ACTCAAAAAA TACGCCCGGT AGTGATCTTA TTTCATTATG
     2761 GTGAAAGTTG GAACCTCTTA CGTGCCGATC AACGTCTCAT TGATACCTGA AACAAAACCC
     2821 ATCGTACGGC CAAGGAAGTC TCCAATAACT GTGATCCACC ACAAGCGCCA GGGTTTTCCC
     2881 AGTCACGACG TTGTAAAACG ACGGCCAGTC ATGCATAATC CGCACGCATC TGGAATAAGG
     2941 AAGTGCCATT CCGCCTGACC TTAGCGTGCG AACAGCACGC TATTGTTGTA TCATTACTCG
     3001 CATCCATTCT CAGGCTGTCT CGTCTCGTCT CCGAGGTCTC AGGAGAATGA GTCAGGGTCA
     3061 CGCGTAGGAC GCGTCGAGTA GGGTTTCTTG TCGACTCCAT GTCAGTTCCG CAGCCACACG
     3121 CCGTGTGAAG CTGGGGAGGT TCATTTGATA TGCCTCCTAA ATTTTTATCT AAAGTGAATT
     3181 TAGGAGGCTT ACTTGTCTGC TTTCTTCATT AGAATCAATC CTTTTTTAAA AGTCAATCCC
     3241 GTTTGTTGAA CTACTCTTTA ATAAAATAAT TTTTCCGTTC CCAATTCCAC ATTGCAATAA
     3301 TAGAAAATCC ATCTTCATCG GCTTTTTCGT CATCATCTGT ATGAATCAAA TCGCCTTCTT
     3361 CTGTGTCATC AAGGTTTAAT TTTTTATGTA TTTCTTTTAA CAAACCACCA TAGGAGATTA
     3421 ACCTTTTACG GTGTAAACCT TCCTCCAAAT CAGACAAACG TTTCAAATTC TTTTCTTCAT
     3481 CATCGGTCAT AAAATCCGTA TCCTTTACAG GATATTTTGC AGTTTCGTCA ATTGCCGATT
     3541 GTATATCCGA TTTATATTTA TTTTTCGGTC GAATCATTTG AACTTTTACA TTTGGATCAT
     3601 AGTCTAATTT CATTGCCTTT TTCCAAAATT GAATCCATTG TTTTTGATTC ACGTAGTTTT
     3661 CTGTATTCTT AAAATAAGTT GGTTCCACAC ATACCAATAC ATGCATGTGC TGATTATAAG
     3721 AATTATCTTT ATTATTTATT GTCACTTCCG TTGCACGCAT AAAACCAACA AGATTTTTAT
     3781 TAATTTTTTT ATATTGCATC ATTCGGCGAA ATCCTTGAGC CATATCTGAC AAACTCTTAT
     3841 TTAATTCTTC GCCATCATAA ACATTTTTAA CTGTTAATGT GAGAAACAAC CAACGAACTG
     3901 TTGGCTTTTG TTTAATAACT TCAGCAACAA CCTTTTGTGA CTGAATGCCA TGTTTCATTG
     3961 CTCTCCTCCA GTTGCACATT GGACAAAGCC TGGATTTACA AAACCACACT CGATACAACT
     4021 TTCTTTCGCC TGTTTCACGA TTTTGTTTAT ACTCTAATAT TTCAGCACAA TCTTTTACTC
     4081 TTTCAGCCTT TTTAAATTCA AGAATATGCA GAAGTTCAAA GTAATCAACA TTAGCGATTT
     4141 TCTTTTCTCT CCATGGCCTC ACTTTTCCAC TTTTTGTCTT GTCCACTAAA ACCCTTGATT
     4201 TTTCATCTGA ATAAATGCTA CTATTAGGAC ACATAATATT AAAAGAAACC CCCATCTATT
     4261 TAGTTATTTG TTTGGTCACT TATAACTTTA ACAGATGGGG TTTTTCTGTG CAACCAATTT
     4321 TAAGGGTTTT CAATACTTTA AAACACATAC ATACCAACAC TTCAACGCAC CTTTCAGCAA
     4381 CTAAAATAAA AATGACGTTA TTTCTATATG TATCAAGAAT AGAAAGAACT CGTTTTTCGC
     4441 TACGCTCAAA ACGCAAAAAA AGCACTCATT CGAGTGCTTT TTCTTATCGC TCCAAATCAT
     4501 GCGATTTTTT CCTCTTTGCT TTTCTTTGCT CACGAAGTTC TCGATCACGC TGCAAAACAT
     4561 CTTGAAGCGA AAAAGTATTC TTCTTTTCTT CCGATCGCTC ATGCTGACGC ACGAAAAGCC
     4621 CTCTAGGCGC ATAGGAACAA CTCCTAAATG CATGTGAGGG GTTTTCTCGT CCATGTGAAC
     4681 AGTCGCATAC GCAATATTTT GTTTCCCATA CTGCATTAAT GAATCGGCCA ACGCGCGGGG
     4741 AGAGGCGGTT TGCGTATTGG GCGCTCTTGC GCTTCCTCGC TCACTGACTC GCTGCGCTCG
     4801 GTCGTTCGGC TGCGGCGAGC GGTATCAGCT CACTCAAAGG CGGTAATACG GTTATCCACA
     4861 GAATCAGGGG CGCTAGCAAG GAGGATCCTT TAACTCTGGC AACCCTCAAA ATTGAATGAG
     4921 ACATGCTACA CCTCCGGATA ATAAATATAT ATAAACGTAT ATAGATTTCA TAAAGTCTAA
     4981 CACACTAGAC TTATTTACTT CGTAATTAAG TCGTTAAACC GTGTGCTCTA CGACCAAAAC
     5041 TATAAAACCT TTAAGAACTT TCTTTTTTTA CAAGAAAAAA GAAATTAGAT AAATCTCTCA
     5101 TATCTTTTAT TCAATAATCG CATCCGATTG CAGTATAAAT TTAACGATCA CTCATCATGT
     5161 TCATATTTAT CAGAGGTCGT GCTATAATTA TACTAATTTT ATAAGGAGGA AAAAATATGG
     5221 GCATTTTTAG TATTTTTGTA ATCAGCACAG TTCATTATCA ACCAAACAAA AAATAAGTGG
     5281 TTATAATGAA TCGTTAATAA GCAAAATTCA TATAACCAAA TTAAAGAGGG TTATAAATGA
     5341 ACGAGAAAAA TATAAAACAC AGTCAAAACT TTATTACTTC AAAACATAAT ATAGATAAAA
     5401 TAATGACAAA TATAAGATTA AATGAACATG ATAATATCTT TGAAATCGGC TCAGGAAAAG
     5461 GCCATTTTAC CCTTGAATTA GTAAAGAGGT GTAATTTCGT AACTGCCATT GAAATAGACC
     5521 ATAAATTATG CAAAACTACA GAAAATAAAC TTGTTGATCA CGATAATTTC CAAGTTTTAA
     5581 ACAAGGATAT ATTGCAGTTT AAATTTCCTA AAAACCAATC CTATAAAATA TATGGTAATA
     5641 TACCTTATAA CATAAGTACG GATATAATAC GCAAAATTGT TTTTGATAGT ATAGCTAATG
     5701 AGATTTATTT AATCGTGGAA TACGGGTTTG CTAAAAGATT ATTAAATACA AAACGCTCAT
     5761 TGGCATTACT TTTAATGGCA GAAGTTGATA TTTCTATATT AAGTATGGTT CCAAGAGAAT
     5821 ATTTTCATCC TAAACCTAAA GTGAATAGCT CACTTATCAG ATTAAGTAGA AAAAAATCAA
     5881 GAATATCACA CAAAGATAAA CAAAAGTATA ATTATTTCGT TATGAAATGG GTTAACAAAG
     5941 AATACAAGAA AATATTTACA AAAAATCAAT TTAACAATTC CTTAAAACAT GCAGGAATTG
     6001 ACGATTTAAA CAATATTAGC TTTGAACAAT TCTTATCTCT TTTCAATAGC TATAAATTAT
     6061 TTAATAAGTA AGCTTGTTAA GGGATGCATA AACTGCATCC CTTAACTTGT TTTTCGTGTG
     6121 CCTATTTTTT GTGAATCGAT TATGTCTTTT GCGCAGTCGG CCGCTATACC CTCGTCTCAA
     6181 CCAAAGCAAT CAACCCATCA ACCACCTGGT CGTTGGGATT GTCCTGACCG AAGCGGGACA
     6241 GGTCCACGAG CAGGCAATGC TTGTTGGGCA TGGTGAGGTG GATGTCTTTC ACTTCCGGCA
     6301 CGCAGCCGAG GACTTTTTGC GCCATATCGT AAAGTGTGTG CTGAACGGAT TCGCTTTCGT
     6361 GTTCAGCGAA AGAGGCGAGA AGGAGATTCC ttaagaccca ctttcacatt taagttgttt
     6421 ttctaatccg catatgatca attcaaggcc gaataagaag gctggctctg caccttggtg
     6481 atcaaataat tcgatagctt gtcgtaataa tggcggcata ctatcagtag taggtgtttc
     6541 cctttcttct ttagcgactt gatgctcttg atcttccaat acgcaaccta aagtaaaatg
     6601 ccccacagcg ctgagtgcat ataatgcatt ctctagtgaa aaaccttgtt ggcataaaaa
     6661 ggctaattga ttttcgagag tttcatactg tttttctgta ggccgtgtac ctaaatgtac
     6721 ttttgctcca tcgcgatgac ttagtaaagc acatctaaaa cttttagcgt tattacgtaa
     6781 aaaatcttgc cagctttccc cttctaaagg gcaaaagtga gtatggtgcc tatctaacat
     6841 ctcaatggct aaggcgtcga gcaaagcccg cttatttttt acatgccaat acaatgtagg
     6901 ctgctctaca cctagcttct gggcgagttt acgggttgtt aaaccttcga ttccgacctc
     6961 attaagcagc tctaatgcgc tgttaatcac tttactttta tctaatctag acatcatGGA
     7021 GCCTACCTCC CTTTAGTCTT ATCGCTGGCA ACTGGATTTT TATAAGTAAG TAAGGAGAAA
     7081 GCAGTCACTT TCCCCTTACT TTAAATATGA TTCAACTtcg acgcattccg aacttcccta
     7141 tcagtgatag agatattgac tttatttcaa tagatatgta gtatagtccc tatcagtgat
     7201 agagaAGGAG GTTTTTAATG ggttctcacc accaccacca tcacACTAGC GCGGGGGCTA
//
