# Supplementary material for: A genetic platform for a biocementation bacterium
Source: bioRxiv preprint, doi:10.64898/2025.12.05.692644, version 1 (2025-12-06)
Supplement: Plasmid Sequences [file 692644_file03.zip › Sporosarcina Plasmid Vectors/Promoter library variant plasmids/pGLU_511_90.gb]

LOCUS       pGLU_511_90             7209 bp ds-DNA     circular     02-DEC-2025
DEFINITION  .
FEATURES             Location/Qualifiers
     prokaryote t... 703..760
                     /label="TAmarelleT7"
                     /ApEinfo_revcolor="#f58a5e"
                     /ApEinfo_fwdcolor="#f58a5e"
     miscellaneous   774..1019
                     /label="oriT"
                     /ApEinfo_revcolor="#84b0dc"
                     /ApEinfo_fwdcolor="#84b0dc"
     miscellaneous   1043..1082
                     /label="UNSX"
                     /ApEinfo_revcolor="#9eafd2"
                     /ApEinfo_fwdcolor="#9eafd2"
     prokaryote p... 1083..1114
                     /label="L2U8H11"
                     /ApEinfo_revcolor="#75c6a9"
                     /ApEinfo_fwdcolor="#75c6a9"
     primer_bind     complement(1167..1187)
                     /label="M13-rev"
                     /ApEinfo_revcolor="#85dae9"
                     /ApEinfo_fwdcolor="#85dae9"
     primer_bind     complement(1171..1187)
                     /label="M13 rev"
                     /ApEinfo_revcolor="#c7b0e3"
                     /ApEinfo_fwdcolor="#c7b0e3"
     ori             1377..1765
                     /label="R6K ORI"
                     /ApEinfo_revcolor="#85dae9"
                     /ApEinfo_fwdcolor="#85dae9"
     terminator      1914..2008
                     /label="lambda t0 terminator"
                     /ApEinfo_revcolor="#faac61"
                     /ApEinfo_fwdcolor="#faac61"
     CDS             complement(2029..2688)
                     /label="cat"
                     /ApEinfo_revcolor="#ffef86"
                     /ApEinfo_fwdcolor="#ffef86"
     promoter        complement(2689..2791)
                     /label="Pcat"
                     /ApEinfo_revcolor="#9eafd2"
                     /ApEinfo_fwdcolor="#9eafd2"
     primer_bind     2892..2909
                     /label="M13-fwd"
                     /ApEinfo_revcolor="#85dae9"
                     /ApEinfo_fwdcolor="#85dae9"
     primer_bind     2893..2909
                     /label="M13 fwd"
                     /ApEinfo_revcolor="#d59687"
                     /ApEinfo_fwdcolor="#d59687"
     prokaryote t... 2962..2991
                     /label="L2U5H11"
                     /ApEinfo_revcolor="#f8d3a9"
                     /ApEinfo_fwdcolor="#f8d3a9"
     miscellaneous   2992..3031
                     /label="UNS1"
                     /ApEinfo_revcolor="#9eafd2"
                     /ApEinfo_fwdcolor="#9eafd2"
     spacer          2992..3031
                     /label="UNS_1"
                     /ApEinfo_revcolor="#c6c9d1"
                     /ApEinfo_fwdcolor="#c6c9d1"
     misc_feature    3055..3084
                     /label="F primer binding"
                     /ApEinfo_revcolor="#d6b295"
                     /ApEinfo_fwdcolor="#d6b295"
     Primer site     3055..3084
                     /label="F-skpp-asm-15-mer-2x"
                     /ApEinfo_revcolor="#f58a5e"
                     /ApEinfo_fwdcolor="#f58a5e"
     ORI barcode     3055..3134
                     /label="ORI_BC_30"
                     /ApEinfo_revcolor="#faac61"
                     /ApEinfo_fwdcolor="#faac61"
     Barcode         3085..3104
                     /label="BC.0030"
                     /ApEinfo_revcolor="#c6c9d1"
                     /ApEinfo_fwdcolor="#c6c9d1"
     Primer site     3105..3134
                     /label="R-skpp-asm-15-mer-2x"
                     /ApEinfo_revcolor="#f58a5e"
                     /ApEinfo_fwdcolor="#f58a5e"
     misc_feature    complement(3105..3134)
                     /label="R primer binding"
                     /ApEinfo_revcolor="#d6b295"
                     /ApEinfo_fwdcolor="#d6b295"
     ORI             3139..4870
                     /label="pTHT15 ORI"
                     /ApEinfo_revcolor="#f58a5e"
                     /ApEinfo_fwdcolor="#f58a5e"
     prokaryote p... 4884..5335
                     /label="PermC"
                     /ApEinfo_revcolor="#faac61"
                     /ApEinfo_fwdcolor="#faac61"
     RBS             5204..5214
                     /label="bsRBS"
                     /ApEinfo_revcolor="#b7e6d7"
                     /ApEinfo_fwdcolor="#b7e6d7"
     CDS             5337..6071
                     /label="ermC"
                     /ApEinfo_revcolor="#ffef86"
                     /ApEinfo_fwdcolor="#ffef86"
     prokaryote t... 6076..6161
                     /label="TermC"
                     /ApEinfo_revcolor="#f8d3a9"
                     /ApEinfo_fwdcolor="#f8d3a9"
     misc_feature    6170..6209
                     /label="UNS_8"
                     /ApEinfo_revcolor="#c6c9d1"
                     /ApEinfo_fwdcolor="#c6c9d1"
     prokaryote t... complement(6210..6390)
                     /label="TAmarelleT9"
                     /ApEinfo_revcolor="#f58a5e"
                     /ApEinfo_fwdcolor="#f58a5e"
     misc_feature    complement(6394..7017)
                     /label="tetR"
                     /ApEinfo_revcolor="#f58a5e"
                     /ApEinfo_fwdcolor="#f58a5e"
     Promoter        7018..7166
                     /label="p16320"
                     /ApEinfo_revcolor="#b1ff67"
                     /ApEinfo_fwdcolor="#b1ff67"
     prokaryote p... 7018..7166
                     /label="P2"
                     /ApEinfo_revcolor="#f58a5e"
                     /ApEinfo_fwdcolor="#f58a5e"
     NGS barcode     7194..7208
                     /label="Barcode 90"
                     /ApEinfo_revcolor="#faac61"
                     /ApEinfo_fwdcolor="#faac61"
     CDS             7209..698
                     /label="mScarlet-I"
                     /ApEinfo_revcolor="#ffef86"
                     /ApEinfo_fwdcolor="#ffef86"
ORIGIN
        1 TGGTGAGTAA GGGTGAAGCC GTGATTAAAG AGTTCATGCG CTTCAAAGTG CATATGGAGG
       61 GCTCAATGAA CGGCCATGAA TTTGAAATTG AAGGTGAAGG AGAAGGCCGT CCGTATGAGG
      121 GCACCCAGAC CGCCAAACTG AAAGTCACAA AGGGTGGCCC GCTGCCGTTT TCGTGGGATA
      181 TTTTATCCCC TCAATTCATG TACGGCAGCC GGGCGTTTAT TAAACACCCG GCGGATATCC
      241 CGGATTACTA TAAGCAATCT TTTCCAGAAG GCTTTAAATG GGAGCGCGTG ATGAATTTTG
      301 AAGACGGAGG TGCTGTTACC GTGACCCAGG ACACGAGCTT AGAAGACGGT ACCTTGATCT
      361 ATAAGGTAAA GCTGCGTGGT ACCAATTTCC CGCCGGATGG GCCAGTTATG CAGAAAAAGA
      421 CTATGGGCTG GGAAGCATCG ACGGAGCGTC TTTACCCCGA AGACGGCGTC CTGAAAGGCG
      481 ATATTAAAAT GGCCCTGCGA CTGAAAGACG GCGGTCGCTA CCTTGCAGAT TTCAAAACAA
      541 CGTATAAAGC GAAAAAACCT GTGCAGATGC CCGGGGCGTA CAACGTTGAT CGCAAACTAG
      601 ATATCACTTC ACACAACGAA GATTACACGG TAGTCGAACA GTATGAACGT AGCGAGGGGC
      661 GCCATAGCAC CGGAGGCATG GATGAACTCT ATAAATAAGC TTCGCTCGTG CTCGCCGCGA
      721 CCTTCCTCTT CATGCACCTC TTCGGCATCG GGCTGCACAA CGCTACAGAG GAGCTTTTCC
      781 GCTGCATAAC CCTGCTTCGG GGTCATTATA GCGATTTTTT CGGTATATCC ATCCTTTTTC
      841 GCACGATATA CAGGATTTTG CCAAAGGGTT CGTGTAGACT TTCCTTGGTG TATCCAACGG
      901 CGTCAGCCGG GCAGGATAGG TGAAGTAGGC CCACCCGCGA GCGGGTGTTC CTTCTTCACT
      961 GTCCCTTATT CGCACCTGGC GGTGCTCAAC GGGAATCCTG CTCTGCGAGG CTGGCCGTAC
     1021 GCTAGGTATA CTTGAGACCA CCCCAGGATA CATAGATTAC CACAACTCCG AGCCCTTCCA
     1081 CCTAGCGTGC TAACCACGCA CGCTATTGTT GTATAGGCTA GGTGGAGGCT CAGTGATGAT
     1141 AAGTCTGCGA TGGTGGATGC ATGTGTCATG GTCATAGCTG TTTCCTGTGT GAAATTGTTA
     1201 TCCGCTCAGA GGGCACAATC CTATTCCGCG CTATCCGACA ATCTCCAAGA CATTAGGTGG
     1261 AGTTCAGTTC GGCGTATGGC ATATGTCGCT GGAAAGAACA TGTGAGCAAA AGGCCAGCAA
     1321 AAGGCCAGGA ACCGTAAAAA GGCCGCGTTG CTGGCGTTac agctgggcgc gccccatgtc
     1381 agccgttaag tgttcctgtg tcactcaaaa ttgctttgag aggctctaag ggcttctcag
     1441 tgcgttacat ccctggcttg ttgtccacaa ccgttaaacc ttaaaggctt taaaagcctt
     1501 atatattctt ttttttctta taaaacttaa aaccttagag gctatttaag ttgctgattt
     1561 atattaattt tattgttcaa acatgagagc ttagtacgtg aaacatgaga gcttagtacg
     1621 ttagccatga gagcttagta cgttagccat gagggtttag ttcgttaaac atgagagctt
     1681 agtacgttaa acatgagagc ttagtacgtg aaacatgaga gcttagtacg tactatcaac
     1741 aggttgaact gctgatcttc agatcggcgc gccggccggc cGAAGATCCT TTGATCTTTT
     1801 CTACGGGGTC TGACGCTCTA TTCAACAAAG CCGCCGTCCC GTCAAGTCAG CGTAAATGGG
     1861 TAGGGGGCTT CAAATCGTCC CCCCATACGA TATAAGTTGT TACTAGTGCT TGGATTCTCA
     1921 CCAATAAAAA ACGCCCGGCG GCAACCGAGC GTTCTGAACA AATCCAGATG GAGTTCTGAG
     1981 GTCATTACTG GATCTATCAA CAGGAGTCCA AGCGAGCTCG ATATCAAATT ACGCCCCGCC
     2041 CTGCCACTCA TCGCAGTACT GTTGTAATTC ATTAAGCATT CTGCCGACAT GGAAGCCATC
     2101 ACAAACGGCA TGATGAACCT GAATCGCCAG CGGCATCAGC ACCTTGTCGC CTTGCGTATA
     2161 ATATTTGCCC ATGGTGAAAA CGGGGGCGAA GAAGTTGTCC ATATTGGCCA CGTTTAAATC
     2221 AAAACTGGTG AAACTCACCC AGGGATTGGC TGAGACGAAA AACATATTCT CAATAAACCC
     2281 TTTAGGGAAA TAGGCCAGGT TTTCACCGTA ACACGCCACA TCTTGCGAAT ATATGTGTAG
     2341 AAACTGCCGG AAATCGTCGT GGTATTCACT CCAGAGCGAT GAAAACGTTT CAGTTTGCTC
     2401 ATGGAAAACG GTGTAACAAG GGTGAACACT ATCCCATATC ACCAGCTCAC CGTCTTTCAT
     2461 TGCCATACGA AATTCCGGAT GAGCATTCAT CAGGCGGGCA AGAATGTGAA TAAAGGCCGG
     2521 ATAAAACTTG TGCTTATTTT TCTTTACGGT CTTTAAAAAG GCCGTAATAT CCAGCTGAAC
     2581 GGTCTGGTTA TAGGTACATT GAGCAACTGA CTGAAATGCC TCAAAATGTT CTTTACGATG
     2641 CCATTGGGAT ATATCAACGG TGGTATATCC AGTGATTTTT TTCTCCATTT TAGCTTCCTT
     2701 AGCTCCTGAA AATCTCGATA ACTCAAAAAA TACGCCCGGT AGTGATCTTA TTTCATTATG
     2761 GTGAAAGTTG GAACCTCTTA CGTGCCGATC AACGTCTCAT TGATACCTGA AACAAAACCC
     2821 ATCGTACGGC CAAGGAAGTC TCCAATAACT GTGATCCACC ACAAGCGCCA GGGTTTTCCC
     2881 AGTCACGACG TTGTAAAACG ACGGCCAGTC ATGCATAATC CGCACGCATC TGGAATAAGG
     2941 AAGTGCCATT CCGCCTGACC TTAGCGTGCG AACAGCACGC TATTGTTGTA TCATTACTCG
     3001 CATCCATTCT CAGGCTGTCT CGTCTCGTCT CCGAGGTCTC AGGAGAATGA GTCAGGGTCA
     3061 CGCGTAGGAC GCGTCGAGTA GGGTTTCTTG TCGACTCCAT GTCAGTTCCG CAGCCACACG
     3121 CCGTGTGAAG CTGGGGAGGT TCATTTGATA TGCCTCCTAA ATTTTTATCT AAAGTGAATT
     3181 TAGGAGGCTT ACTTGTCTGC TTTCTTCATT AGAATCAATC CTTTTTTAAA AGTCAATCCC
     3241 GTTTGTTGAA CTACTCTTTA ATAAAATAAT TTTTCCGTTC CCAATTCCAC ATTGCAATAA
     3301 TAGAAAATCC ATCTTCATCG GCTTTTTCGT CATCATCTGT ATGAATCAAA TCGCCTTCTT
     3361 CTGTGTCATC AAGGTTTAAT TTTTTATGTA TTTCTTTTAA CAAACCACCA TAGGAGATTA
     3421 ACCTTTTACG GTGTAAACCT TCCTCCAAAT CAGACAAACG TTTCAAATTC TTTTCTTCAT
     3481 CATCGGTCAT AAAATCCGTA TCCTTTACAG GATATTTTGC AGTTTCGTCA ATTGCCGATT
     3541 GTATATCCGA TTTATATTTA TTTTTCGGTC GAATCATTTG AACTTTTACA TTTGGATCAT
     3601 AGTCTAATTT CATTGCCTTT TTCCAAAATT GAATCCATTG TTTTTGATTC ACGTAGTTTT
     3661 CTGTATTCTT AAAATAAGTT GGTTCCACAC ATACCAATAC ATGCATGTGC TGATTATAAG
     3721 AATTATCTTT ATTATTTATT GTCACTTCCG TTGCACGCAT AAAACCAACA AGATTTTTAT
     3781 TAATTTTTTT ATATTGCATC ATTCGGCGAA ATCCTTGAGC CATATCTGAC AAACTCTTAT
     3841 TTAATTCTTC GCCATCATAA ACATTTTTAA CTGTTAATGT GAGAAACAAC CAACGAACTG
     3901 TTGGCTTTTG TTTAATAACT TCAGCAACAA CCTTTTGTGA CTGAATGCCA TGTTTCATTG
     3961 CTCTCCTCCA GTTGCACATT GGACAAAGCC TGGATTTACA AAACCACACT CGATACAACT
     4021 TTCTTTCGCC TGTTTCACGA TTTTGTTTAT ACTCTAATAT TTCAGCACAA TCTTTTACTC
     4081 TTTCAGCCTT TTTAAATTCA AGAATATGCA GAAGTTCAAA GTAATCAACA TTAGCGATTT
     4141 TCTTTTCTCT CCATGGCCTC ACTTTTCCAC TTTTTGTCTT GTCCACTAAA ACCCTTGATT
     4201 TTTCATCTGA ATAAATGCTA CTATTAGGAC ACATAATATT AAAAGAAACC CCCATCTATT
     4261 TAGTTATTTG TTTGGTCACT TATAACTTTA ACAGATGGGG TTTTTCTGTG CAACCAATTT
     4321 TAAGGGTTTT CAATACTTTA AAACACATAC ATACCAACAC TTCAACGCAC CTTTCAGCAA
     4381 CTAAAATAAA AATGACGTTA TTTCTATATG TATCAAGAAT AGAAAGAACT CGTTTTTCGC
     4441 TACGCTCAAA ACGCAAAAAA AGCACTCATT CGAGTGCTTT TTCTTATCGC TCCAAATCAT
     4501 GCGATTTTTT CCTCTTTGCT TTTCTTTGCT CACGAAGTTC TCGATCACGC TGCAAAACAT
     4561 CTTGAAGCGA AAAAGTATTC TTCTTTTCTT CCGATCGCTC ATGCTGACGC ACGAAAAGCC
     4621 CTCTAGGCGC ATAGGAACAA CTCCTAAATG CATGTGAGGG GTTTTCTCGT CCATGTGAAC
     4681 AGTCGCATAC GCAATATTTT GTTTCCCATA CTGCATTAAT GAATCGGCCA ACGCGCGGGG
     4741 AGAGGCGGTT TGCGTATTGG GCGCTCTTGC GCTTCCTCGC TCACTGACTC GCTGCGCTCG
     4801 GTCGTTCGGC TGCGGCGAGC GGTATCAGCT CACTCAAAGG CGGTAATACG GTTATCCACA
     4861 GAATCAGGGG CGCTAGCAAG GAGGATCCTT TAACTCTGGC AACCCTCAAA ATTGAATGAG
     4921 ACATGCTACA CCTCCGGATA ATAAATATAT ATAAACGTAT ATAGATTTCA TAAAGTCTAA
     4981 CACACTAGAC TTATTTACTT CGTAATTAAG TCGTTAAACC GTGTGCTCTA CGACCAAAAC
     5041 TATAAAACCT TTAAGAACTT TCTTTTTTTA CAAGAAAAAA GAAATTAGAT AAATCTCTCA
     5101 TATCTTTTAT TCAATAATCG CATCCGATTG CAGTATAAAT TTAACGATCA CTCATCATGT
     5161 TCATATTTAT CAGAGGTCGT GCTATAATTA TACTAATTTT ATAAGGAGGA AAAAATATGG
     5221 GCATTTTTAG TATTTTTGTA ATCAGCACAG TTCATTATCA ACCAAACAAA AAATAAGTGG
     5281 TTATAATGAA TCGTTAATAA GCAAAATTCA TATAACCAAA TTAAAGAGGG TTATAAATGA
     5341 ACGAGAAAAA TATAAAACAC AGTCAAAACT TTATTACTTC AAAACATAAT ATAGATAAAA
     5401 TAATGACAAA TATAAGATTA AATGAACATG ATAATATCTT TGAAATCGGC TCAGGAAAAG
     5461 GCCATTTTAC CCTTGAATTA GTAAAGAGGT GTAATTTCGT AACTGCCATT GAAATAGACC
     5521 ATAAATTATG CAAAACTACA GAAAATAAAC TTGTTGATCA CGATAATTTC CAAGTTTTAA
     5581 ACAAGGATAT ATTGCAGTTT AAATTTCCTA AAAACCAATC CTATAAAATA TATGGTAATA
     5641 TACCTTATAA CATAAGTACG GATATAATAC GCAAAATTGT TTTTGATAGT ATAGCTAATG
     5701 AGATTTATTT AATCGTGGAA TACGGGTTTG CTAAAAGATT ATTAAATACA AAACGCTCAT
     5761 TGGCATTACT TTTAATGGCA GAAGTTGATA TTTCTATATT AAGTATGGTT CCAAGAGAAT
     5821 ATTTTCATCC TAAACCTAAA GTGAATAGCT CACTTATCAG ATTAAGTAGA AAAAAATCAA
     5881 GAATATCACA CAAAGATAAA CAAAAGTATA ATTATTTCGT TATGAAATGG GTTAACAAAG
     5941 AATACAAGAA AATATTTACA AAAAATCAAT TTAACAATTC CTTAAAACAT GCAGGAATTG
     6001 ACGATTTAAA CAATATTAGC TTTGAACAAT TCTTATCTCT TTTCAATAGC TATAAATTAT
     6061 TTAATAAGTA AGCTTGTTAA GGGATGCATA AACTGCATCC CTTAACTTGT TTTTCGTGTG
     6121 CCTATTTTTT GTGAATCGAT TATGTCTTTT GCGCAGTCGG CCGCTATACC CTCGTCTCAA
     6181 CCAAAGCAAT CAACCCATCA ACCACCTGGT CGTTGGGATT GTCCTGACCG AAGCGGGACA
     6241 GGTCCACGAG CAGGCAATGC TTGTTGGGCA TGGTGAGGTG GATGTCTTTC ACTTCCGGCA
     6301 CGCAGCCGAG GACTTTTTGC GCCATATCGT AAAGTGTGTG CTGAACGGAT TCGCTTTCGT
     6361 GTTCAGCGAA AGAGGCGAGA AGGAGATTCC ttaagaccca ctttcacatt taagttgttt
     6421 ttctaatccg catatgatca attcaaggcc gaataagaag gctggctctg caccttggtg
     6481 atcaaataat tcgatagctt gtcgtaataa tggcggcata ctatcagtag taggtgtttc
     6541 cctttcttct ttagcgactt gatgctcttg atcttccaat acgcaaccta aagtaaaatg
     6601 ccccacagcg ctgagtgcat ataatgcatt ctctagtgaa aaaccttgtt ggcataaaaa
     6661 ggctaattga ttttcgagag tttcatactg tttttctgta ggccgtgtac ctaaatgtac
     6721 ttttgctcca tcgcgatgac ttagtaaagc acatctaaaa cttttagcgt tattacgtaa
     6781 aaaatcttgc cagctttccc cttctaaagg gcaaaagtga gtatggtgcc tatctaacat
     6841 ctcaatggct aaggcgtcga gcaaagcccg cttatttttt acatgccaat acaatgtagg
     6901 ctgctctaca cctagcttct gggcgagttt acgggttgtt aaaccttcga ttccgacctc
     6961 attaagcagc tctaatgcgc tgttaatcac tttactttta tctaatctag acatcatTAG
     7021 GACAATTACC TGCCTAGTCA GGGGATTTGA ACGAGTGCAA TTGCCTGCTT AGTCAGGTAA
     7081 TTTGGATGGA AAAATTCAGC AAGGGTACAA CTTGCATAAT CGGACCTATC AAAGAATAGG
     7141 CAAAAAACAT TTAGGAGGAA ATCATAATGg gttctcacca ccaccaccat cacACTGCAG
     7201 GAGGAACGA
//
