# Supplementary material for: A genetic platform for a biocementation bacterium
Source: bioRxiv preprint, doi:10.64898/2025.12.05.692644, version 1 (2025-12-06)
Supplement: Plasmid Sequences [file 692644_file03.zip › Sporosarcina Plasmid Vectors/Promoter library variant plasmids/pGLU_511_63.gb]

LOCUS       pGLU_511_63             7260 bp ds-DNA     circular     02-DEC-2025
DEFINITION  .
FEATURES             Location/Qualifiers
     prokaryote t... 703..760
                     /label="TAmarelleT7"
                     /ApEinfo_revcolor="#f58a5e"
                     /ApEinfo_fwdcolor="#f58a5e"
     miscellaneous   774..1019
                     /label="oriT"
                     /ApEinfo_revcolor="#84b0dc"
                     /ApEinfo_fwdcolor="#84b0dc"
     miscellaneous   1043..1082
                     /label="UNSX"
                     /ApEinfo_revcolor="#9eafd2"
                     /ApEinfo_fwdcolor="#9eafd2"
     prokaryote p... 1083..1114
                     /label="L2U8H11"
                     /ApEinfo_revcolor="#75c6a9"
                     /ApEinfo_fwdcolor="#75c6a9"
     primer_bind     complement(1167..1187)
                     /label="M13-rev"
                     /ApEinfo_revcolor="#85dae9"
                     /ApEinfo_fwdcolor="#85dae9"
     primer_bind     complement(1171..1187)
                     /label="M13 rev"
                     /ApEinfo_revcolor="#c7b0e3"
                     /ApEinfo_fwdcolor="#c7b0e3"
     ori             1377..1765
                     /label="R6K ORI"
                     /ApEinfo_revcolor="#85dae9"
                     /ApEinfo_fwdcolor="#85dae9"
     terminator      1914..2008
                     /label="lambda t0 terminator"
                     /ApEinfo_revcolor="#faac61"
                     /ApEinfo_fwdcolor="#faac61"
     CDS             complement(2029..2688)
                     /label="cat"
                     /ApEinfo_revcolor="#ffef86"
                     /ApEinfo_fwdcolor="#ffef86"
     promoter        complement(2689..2791)
                     /label="Pcat"
                     /ApEinfo_revcolor="#9eafd2"
                     /ApEinfo_fwdcolor="#9eafd2"
     primer_bind     2892..2909
                     /label="M13-fwd"
                     /ApEinfo_revcolor="#85dae9"
                     /ApEinfo_fwdcolor="#85dae9"
     primer_bind     2893..2909
                     /label="M13 fwd"
                     /ApEinfo_revcolor="#d59687"
                     /ApEinfo_fwdcolor="#d59687"
     prokaryote t... 2962..2991
                     /label="L2U5H11"
                     /ApEinfo_revcolor="#f8d3a9"
                     /ApEinfo_fwdcolor="#f8d3a9"
     spacer          2992..3031
                     /label="UNS_1"
                     /ApEinfo_revcolor="#c6c9d1"
                     /ApEinfo_fwdcolor="#c6c9d1"
     miscellaneous   2992..3031
                     /label="UNS1"
                     /ApEinfo_revcolor="#9eafd2"
                     /ApEinfo_fwdcolor="#9eafd2"
     Primer site     3055..3084
                     /label="F-skpp-asm-15-mer-2x"
                     /ApEinfo_revcolor="#f58a5e"
                     /ApEinfo_fwdcolor="#f58a5e"
     misc_feature    3055..3084
                     /label="F primer binding"
                     /ApEinfo_revcolor="#d6b295"
                     /ApEinfo_fwdcolor="#d6b295"
     ORI barcode     3055..3134
                     /label="ORI_BC_30"
                     /ApEinfo_revcolor="#faac61"
                     /ApEinfo_fwdcolor="#faac61"
     Barcode         3085..3104
                     /label="BC.0030"
                     /ApEinfo_revcolor="#c6c9d1"
                     /ApEinfo_fwdcolor="#c6c9d1"
     Primer site     3105..3134
                     /label="R-skpp-asm-15-mer-2x"
                     /ApEinfo_revcolor="#f58a5e"
                     /ApEinfo_fwdcolor="#f58a5e"
     misc_feature    complement(3105..3134)
                     /label="R primer binding"
                     /ApEinfo_revcolor="#d6b295"
                     /ApEinfo_fwdcolor="#d6b295"
     ORI             3139..4870
                     /label="pTHT15 ORI"
                     /ApEinfo_revcolor="#f58a5e"
                     /ApEinfo_fwdcolor="#f58a5e"
     prokaryote p... 4884..5335
                     /label="PermC"
                     /ApEinfo_revcolor="#faac61"
                     /ApEinfo_fwdcolor="#faac61"
     RBS             5204..5214
                     /label="bsRBS"
                     /ApEinfo_revcolor="#b7e6d7"
                     /ApEinfo_fwdcolor="#b7e6d7"
     CDS             5337..6071
                     /label="ermC"
                     /ApEinfo_revcolor="#ffef86"
                     /ApEinfo_fwdcolor="#ffef86"
     prokaryote t... 6076..6161
                     /label="TermC"
                     /ApEinfo_revcolor="#f8d3a9"
                     /ApEinfo_fwdcolor="#f8d3a9"
     misc_feature    6170..6209
                     /label="UNS_8"
                     /ApEinfo_revcolor="#c6c9d1"
                     /ApEinfo_fwdcolor="#c6c9d1"
     prokaryote t... complement(6210..6390)
                     /label="TAmarelleT9"
                     /ApEinfo_revcolor="#f58a5e"
                     /ApEinfo_fwdcolor="#f58a5e"
     misc_feature    complement(6394..7017)
                     /label="tetR"
                     /ApEinfo_revcolor="#f58a5e"
                     /ApEinfo_fwdcolor="#f58a5e"
     prokaryote p... 7018..7117
                     /label="P10"
                     /ApEinfo_revcolor="#f58a5e"
                     /ApEinfo_fwdcolor="#f58a5e"
     prokaryote p... 7118..7217
                     /label="P21_d"
                     /ApEinfo_revcolor="#f58a5e"
                     /ApEinfo_fwdcolor="#f58a5e"
     misc_feature    7131..7149
                     /label="Tet Operator"
                     /ApEinfo_revcolor="#84b0dc"
                     /ApEinfo_fwdcolor="#84b0dc"
     NGS barcode     7245..7259
                     /label="Barcode 63"
                     /ApEinfo_revcolor="#faac61"
                     /ApEinfo_fwdcolor="#faac61"
     CDS             7260..698
                     /label="mScarlet-I"
                     /ApEinfo_revcolor="#ffef86"
                     /ApEinfo_fwdcolor="#ffef86"
ORIGIN
        1 TGGTGAGTAA GGGTGAAGCC GTGATTAAAG AGTTCATGCG CTTCAAAGTG CATATGGAGG
       61 GCTCAATGAA CGGCCATGAA TTTGAAATTG AAGGTGAAGG AGAAGGCCGT CCGTATGAGG
      121 GCACCCAGAC CGCCAAACTG AAAGTCACAA AGGGTGGCCC GCTGCCGTTT TCGTGGGATA
      181 TTTTATCCCC TCAATTCATG TACGGCAGCC GGGCGTTTAT TAAACACCCG GCGGATATCC
      241 CGGATTACTA TAAGCAATCT TTTCCAGAAG GCTTTAAATG GGAGCGCGTG ATGAATTTTG
      301 AAGACGGAGG TGCTGTTACC GTGACCCAGG ACACGAGCTT AGAAGACGGT ACCTTGATCT
      361 ATAAGGTAAA GCTGCGTGGT ACCAATTTCC CGCCGGATGG GCCAGTTATG CAGAAAAAGA
      421 CTATGGGCTG GGAAGCATCG ACGGAGCGTC TTTACCCCGA AGACGGCGTC CTGAAAGGCG
      481 ATATTAAAAT GGCCCTGCGA CTGAAAGACG GCGGTCGCTA CCTTGCAGAT TTCAAAACAA
      541 CGTATAAAGC GAAAAAACCT GTGCAGATGC CCGGGGCGTA CAACGTTGAT CGCAAACTAG
      601 ATATCACTTC ACACAACGAA GATTACACGG TAGTCGAACA GTATGAACGT AGCGAGGGGC
      661 GCCATAGCAC CGGAGGCATG GATGAACTCT ATAAATAAGC TTCGCTCGTG CTCGCCGCGA
      721 CCTTCCTCTT CATGCACCTC TTCGGCATCG GGCTGCACAA CGCTACAGAG GAGCTTTTCC
      781 GCTGCATAAC CCTGCTTCGG GGTCATTATA GCGATTTTTT CGGTATATCC ATCCTTTTTC
      841 GCACGATATA CAGGATTTTG CCAAAGGGTT CGTGTAGACT TTCCTTGGTG TATCCAACGG
      901 CGTCAGCCGG GCAGGATAGG TGAAGTAGGC CCACCCGCGA GCGGGTGTTC CTTCTTCACT
      961 GTCCCTTATT CGCACCTGGC GGTGCTCAAC GGGAATCCTG CTCTGCGAGG CTGGCCGTAC
     1021 GCTAGGTATA CTTGAGACCA CCCCAGGATA CATAGATTAC CACAACTCCG AGCCCTTCCA
     1081 CCTAGCGTGC TAACCACGCA CGCTATTGTT GTATAGGCTA GGTGGAGGCT CAGTGATGAT
     1141 AAGTCTGCGA TGGTGGATGC ATGTGTCATG GTCATAGCTG TTTCCTGTGT GAAATTGTTA
     1201 TCCGCTCAGA GGGCACAATC CTATTCCGCG CTATCCGACA ATCTCCAAGA CATTAGGTGG
     1261 AGTTCAGTTC GGCGTATGGC ATATGTCGCT GGAAAGAACA TGTGAGCAAA AGGCCAGCAA
     1321 AAGGCCAGGA ACCGTAAAAA GGCCGCGTTG CTGGCGTTac agctgggcgc gccccatgtc
     1381 agccgttaag tgttcctgtg tcactcaaaa ttgctttgag aggctctaag ggcttctcag
     1441 tgcgttacat ccctggcttg ttgtccacaa ccgttaaacc ttaaaggctt taaaagcctt
     1501 atatattctt ttttttctta taaaacttaa aaccttagag gctatttaag ttgctgattt
     1561 atattaattt tattgttcaa acatgagagc ttagtacgtg aaacatgaga gcttagtacg
     1621 ttagccatga gagcttagta cgttagccat gagggtttag ttcgttaaac atgagagctt
     1681 agtacgttaa acatgagagc ttagtacgtg aaacatgaga gcttagtacg tactatcaac
     1741 aggttgaact gctgatcttc agatcggcgc gccggccggc cGAAGATCCT TTGATCTTTT
     1801 CTACGGGGTC TGACGCTCTA TTCAACAAAG CCGCCGTCCC GTCAAGTCAG CGTAAATGGG
     1861 TAGGGGGCTT CAAATCGTCC CCCCATACGA TATAAGTTGT TACTAGTGCT TGGATTCTCA
     1921 CCAATAAAAA ACGCCCGGCG GCAACCGAGC GTTCTGAACA AATCCAGATG GAGTTCTGAG
     1981 GTCATTACTG GATCTATCAA CAGGAGTCCA AGCGAGCTCG ATATCAAATT ACGCCCCGCC
     2041 CTGCCACTCA TCGCAGTACT GTTGTAATTC ATTAAGCATT CTGCCGACAT GGAAGCCATC
     2101 ACAAACGGCA TGATGAACCT GAATCGCCAG CGGCATCAGC ACCTTGTCGC CTTGCGTATA
     2161 ATATTTGCCC ATGGTGAAAA CGGGGGCGAA GAAGTTGTCC ATATTGGCCA CGTTTAAATC
     2221 AAAACTGGTG AAACTCACCC AGGGATTGGC TGAGACGAAA AACATATTCT CAATAAACCC
     2281 TTTAGGGAAA TAGGCCAGGT TTTCACCGTA ACACGCCACA TCTTGCGAAT ATATGTGTAG
     2341 AAACTGCCGG AAATCGTCGT GGTATTCACT CCAGAGCGAT GAAAACGTTT CAGTTTGCTC
     2401 ATGGAAAACG GTGTAACAAG GGTGAACACT ATCCCATATC ACCAGCTCAC CGTCTTTCAT
     2461 TGCCATACGA AATTCCGGAT GAGCATTCAT CAGGCGGGCA AGAATGTGAA TAAAGGCCGG
     2521 ATAAAACTTG TGCTTATTTT TCTTTACGGT CTTTAAAAAG GCCGTAATAT CCAGCTGAAC
     2581 GGTCTGGTTA TAGGTACATT GAGCAACTGA CTGAAATGCC TCAAAATGTT CTTTACGATG
     2641 CCATTGGGAT ATATCAACGG TGGTATATCC AGTGATTTTT TTCTCCATTT TAGCTTCCTT
     2701 AGCTCCTGAA AATCTCGATA ACTCAAAAAA TACGCCCGGT AGTGATCTTA TTTCATTATG
     2761 GTGAAAGTTG GAACCTCTTA CGTGCCGATC AACGTCTCAT TGATACCTGA AACAAAACCC
     2821 ATCGTACGGC CAAGGAAGTC TCCAATAACT GTGATCCACC ACAAGCGCCA GGGTTTTCCC
     2881 AGTCACGACG TTGTAAAACG ACGGCCAGTC ATGCATAATC CGCACGCATC TGGAATAAGG
     2941 AAGTGCCATT CCGCCTGACC TTAGCGTGCG AACAGCACGC TATTGTTGTA TCATTACTCG
     3001 CATCCATTCT CAGGCTGTCT CGTCTCGTCT CCGAGGTCTC AGGAGAATGA GTCAGGGTCA
     3061 CGCGTAGGAC GCGTCGAGTA GGGTTTCTTG TCGACTCCAT GTCAGTTCCG CAGCCACACG
     3121 CCGTGTGAAG CTGGGGAGGT TCATTTGATA TGCCTCCTAA ATTTTTATCT AAAGTGAATT
     3181 TAGGAGGCTT ACTTGTCTGC TTTCTTCATT AGAATCAATC CTTTTTTAAA AGTCAATCCC
     3241 GTTTGTTGAA CTACTCTTTA ATAAAATAAT TTTTCCGTTC CCAATTCCAC ATTGCAATAA
     3301 TAGAAAATCC ATCTTCATCG GCTTTTTCGT CATCATCTGT ATGAATCAAA TCGCCTTCTT
     3361 CTGTGTCATC AAGGTTTAAT TTTTTATGTA TTTCTTTTAA CAAACCACCA TAGGAGATTA
     3421 ACCTTTTACG GTGTAAACCT TCCTCCAAAT CAGACAAACG TTTCAAATTC TTTTCTTCAT
     3481 CATCGGTCAT AAAATCCGTA TCCTTTACAG GATATTTTGC AGTTTCGTCA ATTGCCGATT
     3541 GTATATCCGA TTTATATTTA TTTTTCGGTC GAATCATTTG AACTTTTACA TTTGGATCAT
     3601 AGTCTAATTT CATTGCCTTT TTCCAAAATT GAATCCATTG TTTTTGATTC ACGTAGTTTT
     3661 CTGTATTCTT AAAATAAGTT GGTTCCACAC ATACCAATAC ATGCATGTGC TGATTATAAG
     3721 AATTATCTTT ATTATTTATT GTCACTTCCG TTGCACGCAT AAAACCAACA AGATTTTTAT
     3781 TAATTTTTTT ATATTGCATC ATTCGGCGAA ATCCTTGAGC CATATCTGAC AAACTCTTAT
     3841 TTAATTCTTC GCCATCATAA ACATTTTTAA CTGTTAATGT GAGAAACAAC CAACGAACTG
     3901 TTGGCTTTTG TTTAATAACT TCAGCAACAA CCTTTTGTGA CTGAATGCCA TGTTTCATTG
     3961 CTCTCCTCCA GTTGCACATT GGACAAAGCC TGGATTTACA AAACCACACT CGATACAACT
     4021 TTCTTTCGCC TGTTTCACGA TTTTGTTTAT ACTCTAATAT TTCAGCACAA TCTTTTACTC
     4081 TTTCAGCCTT TTTAAATTCA AGAATATGCA GAAGTTCAAA GTAATCAACA TTAGCGATTT
     4141 TCTTTTCTCT CCATGGCCTC ACTTTTCCAC TTTTTGTCTT GTCCACTAAA ACCCTTGATT
     4201 TTTCATCTGA ATAAATGCTA CTATTAGGAC ACATAATATT AAAAGAAACC CCCATCTATT
     4261 TAGTTATTTG TTTGGTCACT TATAACTTTA ACAGATGGGG TTTTTCTGTG CAACCAATTT
     4321 TAAGGGTTTT CAATACTTTA AAACACATAC ATACCAACAC TTCAACGCAC CTTTCAGCAA
     4381 CTAAAATAAA AATGACGTTA TTTCTATATG TATCAAGAAT AGAAAGAACT CGTTTTTCGC
     4441 TACGCTCAAA ACGCAAAAAA AGCACTCATT CGAGTGCTTT TTCTTATCGC TCCAAATCAT
     4501 GCGATTTTTT CCTCTTTGCT TTTCTTTGCT CACGAAGTTC TCGATCACGC TGCAAAACAT
     4561 CTTGAAGCGA AAAAGTATTC TTCTTTTCTT CCGATCGCTC ATGCTGACGC ACGAAAAGCC
     4621 CTCTAGGCGC ATAGGAACAA CTCCTAAATG CATGTGAGGG GTTTTCTCGT CCATGTGAAC
     4681 AGTCGCATAC GCAATATTTT GTTTCCCATA CTGCATTAAT GAATCGGCCA ACGCGCGGGG
     4741 AGAGGCGGTT TGCGTATTGG GCGCTCTTGC GCTTCCTCGC TCACTGACTC GCTGCGCTCG
     4801 GTCGTTCGGC TGCGGCGAGC GGTATCAGCT CACTCAAAGG CGGTAATACG GTTATCCACA
     4861 GAATCAGGGG CGCTAGCAAG GAGGATCCTT TAACTCTGGC AACCCTCAAA ATTGAATGAG
     4921 ACATGCTACA CCTCCGGATA ATAAATATAT ATAAACGTAT ATAGATTTCA TAAAGTCTAA
     4981 CACACTAGAC TTATTTACTT CGTAATTAAG TCGTTAAACC GTGTGCTCTA CGACCAAAAC
     5041 TATAAAACCT TTAAGAACTT TCTTTTTTTA CAAGAAAAAA GAAATTAGAT AAATCTCTCA
     5101 TATCTTTTAT TCAATAATCG CATCCGATTG CAGTATAAAT TTAACGATCA CTCATCATGT
     5161 TCATATTTAT CAGAGGTCGT GCTATAATTA TACTAATTTT ATAAGGAGGA AAAAATATGG
     5221 GCATTTTTAG TATTTTTGTA ATCAGCACAG TTCATTATCA ACCAAACAAA AAATAAGTGG
     5281 TTATAATGAA TCGTTAATAA GCAAAATTCA TATAACCAAA TTAAAGAGGG TTATAAATGA
     5341 ACGAGAAAAA TATAAAACAC AGTCAAAACT TTATTACTTC AAAACATAAT ATAGATAAAA
     5401 TAATGACAAA TATAAGATTA AATGAACATG ATAATATCTT TGAAATCGGC TCAGGAAAAG
     5461 GCCATTTTAC CCTTGAATTA GTAAAGAGGT GTAATTTCGT AACTGCCATT GAAATAGACC
     5521 ATAAATTATG CAAAACTACA GAAAATAAAC TTGTTGATCA CGATAATTTC CAAGTTTTAA
     5581 ACAAGGATAT ATTGCAGTTT AAATTTCCTA AAAACCAATC CTATAAAATA TATGGTAATA
     5641 TACCTTATAA CATAAGTACG GATATAATAC GCAAAATTGT TTTTGATAGT ATAGCTAATG
     5701 AGATTTATTT AATCGTGGAA TACGGGTTTG CTAAAAGATT ATTAAATACA AAACGCTCAT
     5761 TGGCATTACT TTTAATGGCA GAAGTTGATA TTTCTATATT AAGTATGGTT CCAAGAGAAT
     5821 ATTTTCATCC TAAACCTAAA GTGAATAGCT CACTTATCAG ATTAAGTAGA AAAAAATCAA
     5881 GAATATCACA CAAAGATAAA CAAAAGTATA ATTATTTCGT TATGAAATGG GTTAACAAAG
     5941 AATACAAGAA AATATTTACA AAAAATCAAT TTAACAATTC CTTAAAACAT GCAGGAATTG
     6001 ACGATTTAAA CAATATTAGC TTTGAACAAT TCTTATCTCT TTTCAATAGC TATAAATTAT
     6061 TTAATAAGTA AGCTTGTTAA GGGATGCATA AACTGCATCC CTTAACTTGT TTTTCGTGTG
     6121 CCTATTTTTT GTGAATCGAT TATGTCTTTT GCGCAGTCGG CCGCTATACC CTCGTCTCAA
     6181 CCAAAGCAAT CAACCCATCA ACCACCTGGT CGTTGGGATT GTCCTGACCG AAGCGGGACA
     6241 GGTCCACGAG CAGGCAATGC TTGTTGGGCA TGGTGAGGTG GATGTCTTTC ACTTCCGGCA
     6301 CGCAGCCGAG GACTTTTTGC GCCATATCGT AAAGTGTGTG CTGAACGGAT TCGCTTTCGT
     6361 GTTCAGCGAA AGAGGCGAGA AGGAGATTCC ttaagaccca ctttcacatt taagttgttt
     6421 ttctaatccg catatgatca attcaaggcc gaataagaag gctggctctg caccttggtg
     6481 atcaaataat tcgatagctt gtcgtaataa tggcggcata ctatcagtag taggtgtttc
     6541 cctttcttct ttagcgactt gatgctcttg atcttccaat acgcaaccta aagtaaaatg
     6601 ccccacagcg ctgagtgcat ataatgcatt ctctagtgaa aaaccttgtt ggcataaaaa
     6661 ggctaattga ttttcgagag tttcatactg tttttctgta ggccgtgtac ctaaatgtac
     6721 ttttgctcca tcgcgatgac ttagtaaagc acatctaaaa cttttagcgt tattacgtaa
     6781 aaaatcttgc cagctttccc cttctaaagg gcaaaagtga gtatggtgcc tatctaacat
     6841 ctcaatggct aaggcgtcga gcaaagcccg cttatttttt acatgccaat acaatgtagg
     6901 ctgctctaca cctagcttct gggcgagttt acgggttgtt aaaccttcga ttccgacctc
     6961 attaagcagc tctaatgcgc tgttaatcac tttactttta tctaatctag acatcatACT
     7021 TAAAACATCC TTCCAGATTA TCTTCTGTTA GTATACACAA AAAAAGATGA TGATGCCCTA
     7081 AAAGAGCACC ATCACCGTAT GAGTTTTTCA AAATCTTcgc attccgaact tccctatcag
     7141 tgatagagat attgacttta tttcaataga tatgtagtat agtaaGAGGC CCGGAGGGTT
     7201 TGTAAAGGAG GTTTTTAATG ggttctcacc accaccacca tcacACGTCT ACGAGTGCAA
//
