# Supplementary material for: A genetic platform for a biocementation bacterium
Source: bioRxiv preprint, doi:10.64898/2025.12.05.692644, version 1 (2025-12-06)
Supplement: Plasmid Sequences [file 692644_file03.zip › Sporosarcina Plasmid Vectors/Promoter library variant plasmids/pGLU_511_32.gb]

LOCUS       pGLU_511_32             7260 bp ds-DNA     circular     02-DEC-2025
DEFINITION  .
FEATURES             Location/Qualifiers
     prokaryote t... 703..760
                     /label="TAmarelleT7"
                     /ApEinfo_revcolor="#f58a5e"
                     /ApEinfo_fwdcolor="#f58a5e"
     miscellaneous   774..1019
                     /label="oriT"
                     /ApEinfo_revcolor="#84b0dc"
                     /ApEinfo_fwdcolor="#84b0dc"
     miscellaneous   1043..1082
                     /label="UNSX"
                     /ApEinfo_revcolor="#9eafd2"
                     /ApEinfo_fwdcolor="#9eafd2"
     prokaryote p... 1083..1114
                     /label="L2U8H11"
                     /ApEinfo_revcolor="#75c6a9"
                     /ApEinfo_fwdcolor="#75c6a9"
     primer_bind     complement(1167..1187)
                     /label="M13-rev"
                     /ApEinfo_revcolor="#85dae9"
                     /ApEinfo_fwdcolor="#85dae9"
     primer_bind     complement(1171..1187)
                     /label="M13 rev"
                     /ApEinfo_revcolor="#c7b0e3"
                     /ApEinfo_fwdcolor="#c7b0e3"
     ori             1377..1765
                     /label="R6K ORI"
                     /ApEinfo_revcolor="#85dae9"
                     /ApEinfo_fwdcolor="#85dae9"
     terminator      1914..2008
                     /label="lambda t0 terminator"
                     /ApEinfo_revcolor="#faac61"
                     /ApEinfo_fwdcolor="#faac61"
     CDS             complement(2029..2688)
                     /label="cat"
                     /ApEinfo_revcolor="#ffef86"
                     /ApEinfo_fwdcolor="#ffef86"
     promoter        complement(2689..2791)
                     /label="Pcat"
                     /ApEinfo_revcolor="#9eafd2"
                     /ApEinfo_fwdcolor="#9eafd2"
     primer_bind     2892..2909
                     /label="M13-fwd"
                     /ApEinfo_revcolor="#85dae9"
                     /ApEinfo_fwdcolor="#85dae9"
     primer_bind     2893..2909
                     /label="M13 fwd"
                     /ApEinfo_revcolor="#d59687"
                     /ApEinfo_fwdcolor="#d59687"
     prokaryote t... 2962..2991
                     /label="L2U5H11"
                     /ApEinfo_revcolor="#f8d3a9"
                     /ApEinfo_fwdcolor="#f8d3a9"
     miscellaneous   2992..3031
                     /label="UNS1"
                     /ApEinfo_revcolor="#9eafd2"
                     /ApEinfo_fwdcolor="#9eafd2"
     spacer          2992..3031
                     /label="UNS_1"
                     /ApEinfo_revcolor="#c6c9d1"
                     /ApEinfo_fwdcolor="#c6c9d1"
     Primer site     3055..3084
                     /label="F-skpp-asm-15-mer-2x"
                     /ApEinfo_revcolor="#f58a5e"
                     /ApEinfo_fwdcolor="#f58a5e"
     misc_feature    3055..3084
                     /label="F primer binding"
                     /ApEinfo_revcolor="#d6b295"
                     /ApEinfo_fwdcolor="#d6b295"
     ORI barcode     3055..3134
                     /label="ORI_BC_30"
                     /ApEinfo_revcolor="#faac61"
                     /ApEinfo_fwdcolor="#faac61"
     Barcode         3085..3104
                     /label="BC.0030"
                     /ApEinfo_revcolor="#c6c9d1"
                     /ApEinfo_fwdcolor="#c6c9d1"
     Primer site     3105..3134
                     /label="R-skpp-asm-15-mer-2x"
                     /ApEinfo_revcolor="#f58a5e"
                     /ApEinfo_fwdcolor="#f58a5e"
     misc_feature    complement(3105..3134)
                     /label="R primer binding"
                     /ApEinfo_revcolor="#d6b295"
                     /ApEinfo_fwdcolor="#d6b295"
     ORI             3139..4870
                     /label="pTHT15 ORI"
                     /ApEinfo_revcolor="#f58a5e"
                     /ApEinfo_fwdcolor="#f58a5e"
     prokaryote p... 4884..5335
                     /label="PermC"
                     /ApEinfo_revcolor="#faac61"
                     /ApEinfo_fwdcolor="#faac61"
     RBS             5204..5214
                     /label="bsRBS"
                     /ApEinfo_revcolor="#b7e6d7"
                     /ApEinfo_fwdcolor="#b7e6d7"
     CDS             5337..6071
                     /label="ermC"
                     /ApEinfo_revcolor="#ffef86"
                     /ApEinfo_fwdcolor="#ffef86"
     prokaryote t... 6076..6161
                     /label="TermC"
                     /ApEinfo_revcolor="#f8d3a9"
                     /ApEinfo_fwdcolor="#f8d3a9"
     misc_feature    6170..6209
                     /label="UNS_8"
                     /ApEinfo_revcolor="#c6c9d1"
                     /ApEinfo_fwdcolor="#c6c9d1"
     prokaryote t... complement(6210..6390)
                     /label="TAmarelleT9"
                     /ApEinfo_revcolor="#f58a5e"
                     /ApEinfo_fwdcolor="#f58a5e"
     misc_feature    complement(6394..7017)
                     /label="tetR"
                     /ApEinfo_revcolor="#f58a5e"
                     /ApEinfo_fwdcolor="#f58a5e"
     prokaryote p... 7018..7117
                     /label="P4"
                     /ApEinfo_revcolor="#f58a5e"
                     /ApEinfo_fwdcolor="#f58a5e"
     prokaryote p... 7118..7217
                     /label="P1_dcp"
                     /ApEinfo_revcolor="#f58a5e"
                     /ApEinfo_fwdcolor="#f58a5e"
     misc_feature    7127..7145
                     /label="Tet Operator"
                     /ApEinfo_revcolor="#84b0dc"
                     /ApEinfo_fwdcolor="#84b0dc"
     misc_feature    7154..7172
                     /label="Tet Operator"
                     /ApEinfo_revcolor="#84b0dc"
                     /ApEinfo_fwdcolor="#84b0dc"
     misc_feature    7182..7200
                     /label="Tet Operator"
                     /ApEinfo_revcolor="#84b0dc"
                     /ApEinfo_fwdcolor="#84b0dc"
     NGS barcode     7245..7259
                     /label="Barcode 32"
                     /ApEinfo_revcolor="#faac61"
                     /ApEinfo_fwdcolor="#faac61"
     CDS             7260..698
                     /label="mScarlet-I"
                     /ApEinfo_revcolor="#ffef86"
                     /ApEinfo_fwdcolor="#ffef86"
ORIGIN
        1 TGGTGAGTAA GGGTGAAGCC GTGATTAAAG AGTTCATGCG CTTCAAAGTG CATATGGAGG
       61 GCTCAATGAA CGGCCATGAA TTTGAAATTG AAGGTGAAGG AGAAGGCCGT CCGTATGAGG
      121 GCACCCAGAC CGCCAAACTG AAAGTCACAA AGGGTGGCCC GCTGCCGTTT TCGTGGGATA
      181 TTTTATCCCC TCAATTCATG TACGGCAGCC GGGCGTTTAT TAAACACCCG GCGGATATCC
      241 CGGATTACTA TAAGCAATCT TTTCCAGAAG GCTTTAAATG GGAGCGCGTG ATGAATTTTG
      301 AAGACGGAGG TGCTGTTACC GTGACCCAGG ACACGAGCTT AGAAGACGGT ACCTTGATCT
      361 ATAAGGTAAA GCTGCGTGGT ACCAATTTCC CGCCGGATGG GCCAGTTATG CAGAAAAAGA
      421 CTATGGGCTG GGAAGCATCG ACGGAGCGTC TTTACCCCGA AGACGGCGTC CTGAAAGGCG
      481 ATATTAAAAT GGCCCTGCGA CTGAAAGACG GCGGTCGCTA CCTTGCAGAT TTCAAAACAA
      541 CGTATAAAGC GAAAAAACCT GTGCAGATGC CCGGGGCGTA CAACGTTGAT CGCAAACTAG
      601 ATATCACTTC ACACAACGAA GATTACACGG TAGTCGAACA GTATGAACGT AGCGAGGGGC
      661 GCCATAGCAC CGGAGGCATG GATGAACTCT ATAAATAAGC TTCGCTCGTG CTCGCCGCGA
      721 CCTTCCTCTT CATGCACCTC TTCGGCATCG GGCTGCACAA CGCTACAGAG GAGCTTTTCC
      781 GCTGCATAAC CCTGCTTCGG GGTCATTATA GCGATTTTTT CGGTATATCC ATCCTTTTTC
      841 GCACGATATA CAGGATTTTG CCAAAGGGTT CGTGTAGACT TTCCTTGGTG TATCCAACGG
      901 CGTCAGCCGG GCAGGATAGG TGAAGTAGGC CCACCCGCGA GCGGGTGTTC CTTCTTCACT
      961 GTCCCTTATT CGCACCTGGC GGTGCTCAAC GGGAATCCTG CTCTGCGAGG CTGGCCGTAC
     1021 GCTAGGTATA CTTGAGACCA CCCCAGGATA CATAGATTAC CACAACTCCG AGCCCTTCCA
     1081 CCTAGCGTGC TAACCACGCA CGCTATTGTT GTATAGGCTA GGTGGAGGCT CAGTGATGAT
     1141 AAGTCTGCGA TGGTGGATGC ATGTGTCATG GTCATAGCTG TTTCCTGTGT GAAATTGTTA
     1201 TCCGCTCAGA GGGCACAATC CTATTCCGCG CTATCCGACA ATCTCCAAGA CATTAGGTGG
     1261 AGTTCAGTTC GGCGTATGGC ATATGTCGCT GGAAAGAACA TGTGAGCAAA AGGCCAGCAA
     1321 AAGGCCAGGA ACCGTAAAAA GGCCGCGTTG CTGGCGTTac agctgggcgc gccccatgtc
     1381 agccgttaag tgttcctgtg tcactcaaaa ttgctttgag aggctctaag ggcttctcag
     1441 tgcgttacat ccctggcttg ttgtccacaa ccgttaaacc ttaaaggctt taaaagcctt
     1501 atatattctt ttttttctta taaaacttaa aaccttagag gctatttaag ttgctgattt
     1561 atattaattt tattgttcaa acatgagagc ttagtacgtg aaacatgaga gcttagtacg
     1621 ttagccatga gagcttagta cgttagccat gagggtttag ttcgttaaac atgagagctt
     1681 agtacgttaa acatgagagc ttagtacgtg aaacatgaga gcttagtacg tactatcaac
     1741 aggttgaact gctgatcttc agatcggcgc gccggccggc cGAAGATCCT TTGATCTTTT
     1801 CTACGGGGTC TGACGCTCTA TTCAACAAAG CCGCCGTCCC GTCAAGTCAG CGTAAATGGG
     1861 TAGGGGGCTT CAAATCGTCC CCCCATACGA TATAAGTTGT TACTAGTGCT TGGATTCTCA
     1921 CCAATAAAAA ACGCCCGGCG GCAACCGAGC GTTCTGAACA AATCCAGATG GAGTTCTGAG
     1981 GTCATTACTG GATCTATCAA CAGGAGTCCA AGCGAGCTCG ATATCAAATT ACGCCCCGCC
     2041 CTGCCACTCA TCGCAGTACT GTTGTAATTC ATTAAGCATT CTGCCGACAT GGAAGCCATC
     2101 ACAAACGGCA TGATGAACCT GAATCGCCAG CGGCATCAGC ACCTTGTCGC CTTGCGTATA
     2161 ATATTTGCCC ATGGTGAAAA CGGGGGCGAA GAAGTTGTCC ATATTGGCCA CGTTTAAATC
     2221 AAAACTGGTG AAACTCACCC AGGGATTGGC TGAGACGAAA AACATATTCT CAATAAACCC
     2281 TTTAGGGAAA TAGGCCAGGT TTTCACCGTA ACACGCCACA TCTTGCGAAT ATATGTGTAG
     2341 AAACTGCCGG AAATCGTCGT GGTATTCACT CCAGAGCGAT GAAAACGTTT CAGTTTGCTC
     2401 ATGGAAAACG GTGTAACAAG GGTGAACACT ATCCCATATC ACCAGCTCAC CGTCTTTCAT
     2461 TGCCATACGA AATTCCGGAT GAGCATTCAT CAGGCGGGCA AGAATGTGAA TAAAGGCCGG
     2521 ATAAAACTTG TGCTTATTTT TCTTTACGGT CTTTAAAAAG GCCGTAATAT CCAGCTGAAC
     2581 GGTCTGGTTA TAGGTACATT GAGCAACTGA CTGAAATGCC TCAAAATGTT CTTTACGATG
     2641 CCATTGGGAT ATATCAACGG TGGTATATCC AGTGATTTTT TTCTCCATTT TAGCTTCCTT
     2701 AGCTCCTGAA AATCTCGATA ACTCAAAAAA TACGCCCGGT AGTGATCTTA TTTCATTATG
     2761 GTGAAAGTTG GAACCTCTTA CGTGCCGATC AACGTCTCAT TGATACCTGA AACAAAACCC
     2821 ATCGTACGGC CAAGGAAGTC TCCAATAACT GTGATCCACC ACAAGCGCCA GGGTTTTCCC
     2881 AGTCACGACG TTGTAAAACG ACGGCCAGTC ATGCATAATC CGCACGCATC TGGAATAAGG
     2941 AAGTGCCATT CCGCCTGACC TTAGCGTGCG AACAGCACGC TATTGTTGTA TCATTACTCG
     3001 CATCCATTCT CAGGCTGTCT CGTCTCGTCT CCGAGGTCTC AGGAGAATGA GTCAGGGTCA
     3061 CGCGTAGGAC GCGTCGAGTA GGGTTTCTTG TCGACTCCAT GTCAGTTCCG CAGCCACACG
     3121 CCGTGTGAAG CTGGGGAGGT TCATTTGATA TGCCTCCTAA ATTTTTATCT AAAGTGAATT
     3181 TAGGAGGCTT ACTTGTCTGC TTTCTTCATT AGAATCAATC CTTTTTTAAA AGTCAATCCC
     3241 GTTTGTTGAA CTACTCTTTA ATAAAATAAT TTTTCCGTTC CCAATTCCAC ATTGCAATAA
     3301 TAGAAAATCC ATCTTCATCG GCTTTTTCGT CATCATCTGT ATGAATCAAA TCGCCTTCTT
     3361 CTGTGTCATC AAGGTTTAAT TTTTTATGTA TTTCTTTTAA CAAACCACCA TAGGAGATTA
     3421 ACCTTTTACG GTGTAAACCT TCCTCCAAAT CAGACAAACG TTTCAAATTC TTTTCTTCAT
     3481 CATCGGTCAT AAAATCCGTA TCCTTTACAG GATATTTTGC AGTTTCGTCA ATTGCCGATT
     3541 GTATATCCGA TTTATATTTA TTTTTCGGTC GAATCATTTG AACTTTTACA TTTGGATCAT
     3601 AGTCTAATTT CATTGCCTTT TTCCAAAATT GAATCCATTG TTTTTGATTC ACGTAGTTTT
     3661 CTGTATTCTT AAAATAAGTT GGTTCCACAC ATACCAATAC ATGCATGTGC TGATTATAAG
     3721 AATTATCTTT ATTATTTATT GTCACTTCCG TTGCACGCAT AAAACCAACA AGATTTTTAT
     3781 TAATTTTTTT ATATTGCATC ATTCGGCGAA ATCCTTGAGC CATATCTGAC AAACTCTTAT
     3841 TTAATTCTTC GCCATCATAA ACATTTTTAA CTGTTAATGT GAGAAACAAC CAACGAACTG
     3901 TTGGCTTTTG TTTAATAACT TCAGCAACAA CCTTTTGTGA CTGAATGCCA TGTTTCATTG
     3961 CTCTCCTCCA GTTGCACATT GGACAAAGCC TGGATTTACA AAACCACACT CGATACAACT
     4021 TTCTTTCGCC TGTTTCACGA TTTTGTTTAT ACTCTAATAT TTCAGCACAA TCTTTTACTC
     4081 TTTCAGCCTT TTTAAATTCA AGAATATGCA GAAGTTCAAA GTAATCAACA TTAGCGATTT
     4141 TCTTTTCTCT CCATGGCCTC ACTTTTCCAC TTTTTGTCTT GTCCACTAAA ACCCTTGATT
     4201 TTTCATCTGA ATAAATGCTA CTATTAGGAC ACATAATATT AAAAGAAACC CCCATCTATT
     4261 TAGTTATTTG TTTGGTCACT TATAACTTTA ACAGATGGGG TTTTTCTGTG CAACCAATTT
     4321 TAAGGGTTTT CAATACTTTA AAACACATAC ATACCAACAC TTCAACGCAC CTTTCAGCAA
     4381 CTAAAATAAA AATGACGTTA TTTCTATATG TATCAAGAAT AGAAAGAACT CGTTTTTCGC
     4441 TACGCTCAAA ACGCAAAAAA AGCACTCATT CGAGTGCTTT TTCTTATCGC TCCAAATCAT
     4501 GCGATTTTTT CCTCTTTGCT TTTCTTTGCT CACGAAGTTC TCGATCACGC TGCAAAACAT
     4561 CTTGAAGCGA AAAAGTATTC TTCTTTTCTT CCGATCGCTC ATGCTGACGC ACGAAAAGCC
     4621 CTCTAGGCGC ATAGGAACAA CTCCTAAATG CATGTGAGGG GTTTTCTCGT CCATGTGAAC
     4681 AGTCGCATAC GCAATATTTT GTTTCCCATA CTGCATTAAT GAATCGGCCA ACGCGCGGGG
     4741 AGAGGCGGTT TGCGTATTGG GCGCTCTTGC GCTTCCTCGC TCACTGACTC GCTGCGCTCG
     4801 GTCGTTCGGC TGCGGCGAGC GGTATCAGCT CACTCAAAGG CGGTAATACG GTTATCCACA
     4861 GAATCAGGGG CGCTAGCAAG GAGGATCCTT TAACTCTGGC AACCCTCAAA ATTGAATGAG
     4921 ACATGCTACA CCTCCGGATA ATAAATATAT ATAAACGTAT ATAGATTTCA TAAAGTCTAA
     4981 CACACTAGAC TTATTTACTT CGTAATTAAG TCGTTAAACC GTGTGCTCTA CGACCAAAAC
     5041 TATAAAACCT TTAAGAACTT TCTTTTTTTA CAAGAAAAAA GAAATTAGAT AAATCTCTCA
     5101 TATCTTTTAT TCAATAATCG CATCCGATTG CAGTATAAAT TTAACGATCA CTCATCATGT
     5161 TCATATTTAT CAGAGGTCGT GCTATAATTA TACTAATTTT ATAAGGAGGA AAAAATATGG
     5221 GCATTTTTAG TATTTTTGTA ATCAGCACAG TTCATTATCA ACCAAACAAA AAATAAGTGG
     5281 TTATAATGAA TCGTTAATAA GCAAAATTCA TATAACCAAA TTAAAGAGGG TTATAAATGA
     5341 ACGAGAAAAA TATAAAACAC AGTCAAAACT TTATTACTTC AAAACATAAT ATAGATAAAA
     5401 TAATGACAAA TATAAGATTA AATGAACATG ATAATATCTT TGAAATCGGC TCAGGAAAAG
     5461 GCCATTTTAC CCTTGAATTA GTAAAGAGGT GTAATTTCGT AACTGCCATT GAAATAGACC
     5521 ATAAATTATG CAAAACTACA GAAAATAAAC TTGTTGATCA CGATAATTTC CAAGTTTTAA
     5581 ACAAGGATAT ATTGCAGTTT AAATTTCCTA AAAACCAATC CTATAAAATA TATGGTAATA
     5641 TACCTTATAA CATAAGTACG GATATAATAC GCAAAATTGT TTTTGATAGT ATAGCTAATG
     5701 AGATTTATTT AATCGTGGAA TACGGGTTTG CTAAAAGATT ATTAAATACA AAACGCTCAT
     5761 TGGCATTACT TTTAATGGCA GAAGTTGATA TTTCTATATT AAGTATGGTT CCAAGAGAAT
     5821 ATTTTCATCC TAAACCTAAA GTGAATAGCT CACTTATCAG ATTAAGTAGA AAAAAATCAA
     5881 GAATATCACA CAAAGATAAA CAAAAGTATA ATTATTTCGT TATGAAATGG GTTAACAAAG
     5941 AATACAAGAA AATATTTACA AAAAATCAAT TTAACAATTC CTTAAAACAT GCAGGAATTG
     6001 ACGATTTAAA CAATATTAGC TTTGAACAAT TCTTATCTCT TTTCAATAGC TATAAATTAT
     6061 TTAATAAGTA AGCTTGTTAA GGGATGCATA AACTGCATCC CTTAACTTGT TTTTCGTGTG
     6121 CCTATTTTTT GTGAATCGAT TATGTCTTTT GCGCAGTCGG CCGCTATACC CTCGTCTCAA
     6181 CCAAAGCAAT CAACCCATCA ACCACCTGGT CGTTGGGATT GTCCTGACCG AAGCGGGACA
     6241 GGTCCACGAG CAGGCAATGC TTGTTGGGCA TGGTGAGGTG GATGTCTTTC ACTTCCGGCA
     6301 CGCAGCCGAG GACTTTTTGC GCCATATCGT AAAGTGTGTG CTGAACGGAT TCGCTTTCGT
     6361 GTTCAGCGAA AGAGGCGAGA AGGAGATTCC ttaagaccca ctttcacatt taagttgttt
     6421 ttctaatccg catatgatca attcaaggcc gaataagaag gctggctctg caccttggtg
     6481 atcaaataat tcgatagctt gtcgtaataa tggcggcata ctatcagtag taggtgtttc
     6541 cctttcttct ttagcgactt gatgctcttg atcttccaat acgcaaccta aagtaaaatg
     6601 ccccacagcg ctgagtgcat ataatgcatt ctctagtgaa aaaccttgtt ggcataaaaa
     6661 ggctaattga ttttcgagag tttcatactg tttttctgta ggccgtgtac ctaaatgtac
     6721 ttttgctcca tcgcgatgac ttagtaaagc acatctaaaa cttttagcgt tattacgtaa
     6781 aaaatcttgc cagctttccc cttctaaagg gcaaaagtga gtatggtgcc tatctaacat
     6841 ctcaatggct aaggcgtcga gcaaagcccg cttatttttt acatgccaat acaatgtagg
     6901 ctgctctaca cctagcttct gggcgagttt acgggttgtt aaaccttcga ttccgacctc
     6961 attaagcagc tctaatgcgc tgttaatcac tttactttta tctaatctag acatcatGGA
     7021 GCCTACCTCC CTTTAGTCTT ATCGCTGGCA ACTGGATTTT TATAAGTAAG TAAGGAGAAA
     7081 GCAGTCACTT TCCCCTTACT TTAAATATGA TTCAACTttt tcagtatccc tatcagtgat
     7141 agagaaggtg acttccctat cagtgataga gaCtataaaa atccctatca gtgatagaga
     7201 taaggaggct ttccataATG ggttctcacc accaccacca tcacACAGGG GGTGGTAGTA
//
