# Supplementary material for: A genetic platform for a biocementation bacterium
Source: bioRxiv preprint, doi:10.64898/2025.12.05.692644, version 1 (2025-12-06)
Supplement: Plasmid Sequences [file 692644_file03.zip › Sporosarcina Plasmid Vectors/Promoter library variant plasmids/pGLU_511_57.gb]

LOCUS       pGLU_511_57             7260 bp ds-DNA     circular     02-DEC-2025
DEFINITION  .
FEATURES             Location/Qualifiers
     prokaryote t... 703..760
                     /label="TAmarelleT7"
                     /ApEinfo_revcolor="#f58a5e"
                     /ApEinfo_fwdcolor="#f58a5e"
     miscellaneous   774..1019
                     /label="oriT"
                     /ApEinfo_revcolor="#84b0dc"
                     /ApEinfo_fwdcolor="#84b0dc"
     miscellaneous   1043..1082
                     /label="UNSX"
                     /ApEinfo_revcolor="#9eafd2"
                     /ApEinfo_fwdcolor="#9eafd2"
     prokaryote p... 1083..1114
                     /label="L2U8H11"
                     /ApEinfo_revcolor="#75c6a9"
                     /ApEinfo_fwdcolor="#75c6a9"
     primer_bind     complement(1167..1187)
                     /label="M13-rev"
                     /ApEinfo_revcolor="#85dae9"
                     /ApEinfo_fwdcolor="#85dae9"
     primer_bind     complement(1171..1187)
                     /label="M13 rev"
                     /ApEinfo_revcolor="#c7b0e3"
                     /ApEinfo_fwdcolor="#c7b0e3"
     ori             1377..1765
                     /label="R6K ORI"
                     /ApEinfo_revcolor="#85dae9"
                     /ApEinfo_fwdcolor="#85dae9"
     terminator      1914..2008
                     /label="lambda t0 terminator"
                     /ApEinfo_revcolor="#faac61"
                     /ApEinfo_fwdcolor="#faac61"
     CDS             complement(2029..2688)
                     /label="cat"
                     /ApEinfo_revcolor="#ffef86"
                     /ApEinfo_fwdcolor="#ffef86"
     promoter        complement(2689..2791)
                     /label="Pcat"
                     /ApEinfo_revcolor="#9eafd2"
                     /ApEinfo_fwdcolor="#9eafd2"
     primer_bind     2892..2909
                     /label="M13-fwd"
                     /ApEinfo_revcolor="#85dae9"
                     /ApEinfo_fwdcolor="#85dae9"
     primer_bind     2893..2909
                     /label="M13 fwd"
                     /ApEinfo_revcolor="#d59687"
                     /ApEinfo_fwdcolor="#d59687"
     prokaryote t... 2962..2991
                     /label="L2U5H11"
                     /ApEinfo_revcolor="#f8d3a9"
                     /ApEinfo_fwdcolor="#f8d3a9"
     miscellaneous   2992..3031
                     /label="UNS1"
                     /ApEinfo_revcolor="#9eafd2"
                     /ApEinfo_fwdcolor="#9eafd2"
     spacer          2992..3031
                     /label="UNS_1"
                     /ApEinfo_revcolor="#c6c9d1"
                     /ApEinfo_fwdcolor="#c6c9d1"
     Primer site     3055..3084
                     /label="F-skpp-asm-15-mer-2x"
                     /ApEinfo_revcolor="#f58a5e"
                     /ApEinfo_fwdcolor="#f58a5e"
     misc_feature    3055..3084
                     /label="F primer binding"
                     /ApEinfo_revcolor="#d6b295"
                     /ApEinfo_fwdcolor="#d6b295"
     ORI barcode     3055..3134
                     /label="ORI_BC_30"
                     /ApEinfo_revcolor="#faac61"
                     /ApEinfo_fwdcolor="#faac61"
     Barcode         3085..3104
                     /label="BC.0030"
                     /ApEinfo_revcolor="#c6c9d1"
                     /ApEinfo_fwdcolor="#c6c9d1"
     Primer site     3105..3134
                     /label="R-skpp-asm-15-mer-2x"
                     /ApEinfo_revcolor="#f58a5e"
                     /ApEinfo_fwdcolor="#f58a5e"
     misc_feature    complement(3105..3134)
                     /label="R primer binding"
                     /ApEinfo_revcolor="#d6b295"
                     /ApEinfo_fwdcolor="#d6b295"
     ORI             3139..4870
                     /label="pTHT15 ORI"
                     /ApEinfo_revcolor="#f58a5e"
                     /ApEinfo_fwdcolor="#f58a5e"
     prokaryote p... 4884..5335
                     /label="PermC"
                     /ApEinfo_revcolor="#faac61"
                     /ApEinfo_fwdcolor="#faac61"
     RBS             5204..5214
                     /label="bsRBS"
                     /ApEinfo_revcolor="#b7e6d7"
                     /ApEinfo_fwdcolor="#b7e6d7"
     CDS             5337..6071
                     /label="ermC"
                     /ApEinfo_revcolor="#ffef86"
                     /ApEinfo_fwdcolor="#ffef86"
     prokaryote t... 6076..6161
                     /label="TermC"
                     /ApEinfo_revcolor="#f8d3a9"
                     /ApEinfo_fwdcolor="#f8d3a9"
     misc_feature    6170..6209
                     /label="UNS_8"
                     /ApEinfo_revcolor="#c6c9d1"
                     /ApEinfo_fwdcolor="#c6c9d1"
     prokaryote t... complement(6210..6390)
                     /label="TAmarelleT9"
                     /ApEinfo_revcolor="#f58a5e"
                     /ApEinfo_fwdcolor="#f58a5e"
     misc_feature    complement(6394..7017)
                     /label="tetR"
                     /ApEinfo_revcolor="#f58a5e"
                     /ApEinfo_fwdcolor="#f58a5e"
     prokaryote p... 7018..7117
                     /label="P0-2"
                     /ApEinfo_revcolor="#f58a5e"
                     /ApEinfo_fwdcolor="#f58a5e"
     prokaryote p... 7118..7217
                     /label="P3_dcp"
                     /ApEinfo_revcolor="#f58a5e"
                     /ApEinfo_fwdcolor="#f58a5e"
     misc_feature    7131..7149
                     /label="Tet Operator"
                     /ApEinfo_revcolor="#84b0dc"
                     /ApEinfo_fwdcolor="#84b0dc"
     misc_feature    7158..7176
                     /label="Tet Operator"
                     /ApEinfo_revcolor="#84b0dc"
                     /ApEinfo_fwdcolor="#84b0dc"
     misc_feature    7182..7200
                     /label="Tet Operator"
                     /ApEinfo_revcolor="#84b0dc"
                     /ApEinfo_fwdcolor="#84b0dc"
     NGS barcode     7245..7259
                     /label="Barcode 57"
                     /ApEinfo_revcolor="#faac61"
                     /ApEinfo_fwdcolor="#faac61"
     CDS             7260..698
                     /label="mScarlet-I"
                     /ApEinfo_revcolor="#ffef86"
                     /ApEinfo_fwdcolor="#ffef86"
ORIGIN
        1 TGGTGAGTAA GGGTGAAGCC GTGATTAAAG AGTTCATGCG CTTCAAAGTG CATATGGAGG
       61 GCTCAATGAA CGGCCATGAA TTTGAAATTG AAGGTGAAGG AGAAGGCCGT CCGTATGAGG
      121 GCACCCAGAC CGCCAAACTG AAAGTCACAA AGGGTGGCCC GCTGCCGTTT TCGTGGGATA
      181 TTTTATCCCC TCAATTCATG TACGGCAGCC GGGCGTTTAT TAAACACCCG GCGGATATCC
      241 CGGATTACTA TAAGCAATCT TTTCCAGAAG GCTTTAAATG GGAGCGCGTG ATGAATTTTG
      301 AAGACGGAGG TGCTGTTACC GTGACCCAGG ACACGAGCTT AGAAGACGGT ACCTTGATCT
      361 ATAAGGTAAA GCTGCGTGGT ACCAATTTCC CGCCGGATGG GCCAGTTATG CAGAAAAAGA
      421 CTATGGGCTG GGAAGCATCG ACGGAGCGTC TTTACCCCGA AGACGGCGTC CTGAAAGGCG
      481 ATATTAAAAT GGCCCTGCGA CTGAAAGACG GCGGTCGCTA CCTTGCAGAT TTCAAAACAA
      541 CGTATAAAGC GAAAAAACCT GTGCAGATGC CCGGGGCGTA CAACGTTGAT CGCAAACTAG
      601 ATATCACTTC ACACAACGAA GATTACACGG TAGTCGAACA GTATGAACGT AGCGAGGGGC
      661 GCCATAGCAC CGGAGGCATG GATGAACTCT ATAAATAAGC TTCGCTCGTG CTCGCCGCGA
      721 CCTTCCTCTT CATGCACCTC TTCGGCATCG GGCTGCACAA CGCTACAGAG GAGCTTTTCC
      781 GCTGCATAAC CCTGCTTCGG GGTCATTATA GCGATTTTTT CGGTATATCC ATCCTTTTTC
      841 GCACGATATA CAGGATTTTG CCAAAGGGTT CGTGTAGACT TTCCTTGGTG TATCCAACGG
      901 CGTCAGCCGG GCAGGATAGG TGAAGTAGGC CCACCCGCGA GCGGGTGTTC CTTCTTCACT
      961 GTCCCTTATT CGCACCTGGC GGTGCTCAAC GGGAATCCTG CTCTGCGAGG CTGGCCGTAC
     1021 GCTAGGTATA CTTGAGACCA CCCCAGGATA CATAGATTAC CACAACTCCG AGCCCTTCCA
     1081 CCTAGCGTGC TAACCACGCA CGCTATTGTT GTATAGGCTA GGTGGAGGCT CAGTGATGAT
     1141 AAGTCTGCGA TGGTGGATGC ATGTGTCATG GTCATAGCTG TTTCCTGTGT GAAATTGTTA
     1201 TCCGCTCAGA GGGCACAATC CTATTCCGCG CTATCCGACA ATCTCCAAGA CATTAGGTGG
     1261 AGTTCAGTTC GGCGTATGGC ATATGTCGCT GGAAAGAACA TGTGAGCAAA AGGCCAGCAA
     1321 AAGGCCAGGA ACCGTAAAAA GGCCGCGTTG CTGGCGTTac agctgggcgc gccccatgtc
     1381 agccgttaag tgttcctgtg tcactcaaaa ttgctttgag aggctctaag ggcttctcag
     1441 tgcgttacat ccctggcttg ttgtccacaa ccgttaaacc ttaaaggctt taaaagcctt
     1501 atatattctt ttttttctta taaaacttaa aaccttagag gctatttaag ttgctgattt
     1561 atattaattt tattgttcaa acatgagagc ttagtacgtg aaacatgaga gcttagtacg
     1621 ttagccatga gagcttagta cgttagccat gagggtttag ttcgttaaac atgagagctt
     1681 agtacgttaa acatgagagc ttagtacgtg aaacatgaga gcttagtacg tactatcaac
     1741 aggttgaact gctgatcttc agatcggcgc gccggccggc cGAAGATCCT TTGATCTTTT
     1801 CTACGGGGTC TGACGCTCTA TTCAACAAAG CCGCCGTCCC GTCAAGTCAG CGTAAATGGG
     1861 TAGGGGGCTT CAAATCGTCC CCCCATACGA TATAAGTTGT TACTAGTGCT TGGATTCTCA
     1921 CCAATAAAAA ACGCCCGGCG GCAACCGAGC GTTCTGAACA AATCCAGATG GAGTTCTGAG
     1981 GTCATTACTG GATCTATCAA CAGGAGTCCA AGCGAGCTCG ATATCAAATT ACGCCCCGCC
     2041 CTGCCACTCA TCGCAGTACT GTTGTAATTC ATTAAGCATT CTGCCGACAT GGAAGCCATC
     2101 ACAAACGGCA TGATGAACCT GAATCGCCAG CGGCATCAGC ACCTTGTCGC CTTGCGTATA
     2161 ATATTTGCCC ATGGTGAAAA CGGGGGCGAA GAAGTTGTCC ATATTGGCCA CGTTTAAATC
     2221 AAAACTGGTG AAACTCACCC AGGGATTGGC TGAGACGAAA AACATATTCT CAATAAACCC
     2281 TTTAGGGAAA TAGGCCAGGT TTTCACCGTA ACACGCCACA TCTTGCGAAT ATATGTGTAG
     2341 AAACTGCCGG AAATCGTCGT GGTATTCACT CCAGAGCGAT GAAAACGTTT CAGTTTGCTC
     2401 ATGGAAAACG GTGTAACAAG GGTGAACACT ATCCCATATC ACCAGCTCAC CGTCTTTCAT
     2461 TGCCATACGA AATTCCGGAT GAGCATTCAT CAGGCGGGCA AGAATGTGAA TAAAGGCCGG
     2521 ATAAAACTTG TGCTTATTTT TCTTTACGGT CTTTAAAAAG GCCGTAATAT CCAGCTGAAC
     2581 GGTCTGGTTA TAGGTACATT GAGCAACTGA CTGAAATGCC TCAAAATGTT CTTTACGATG
     2641 CCATTGGGAT ATATCAACGG TGGTATATCC AGTGATTTTT TTCTCCATTT TAGCTTCCTT
     2701 AGCTCCTGAA AATCTCGATA ACTCAAAAAA TACGCCCGGT AGTGATCTTA TTTCATTATG
     2761 GTGAAAGTTG GAACCTCTTA CGTGCCGATC AACGTCTCAT TGATACCTGA AACAAAACCC
     2821 ATCGTACGGC CAAGGAAGTC TCCAATAACT GTGATCCACC ACAAGCGCCA GGGTTTTCCC
     2881 AGTCACGACG TTGTAAAACG ACGGCCAGTC ATGCATAATC CGCACGCATC TGGAATAAGG
     2941 AAGTGCCATT CCGCCTGACC TTAGCGTGCG AACAGCACGC TATTGTTGTA TCATTACTCG
     3001 CATCCATTCT CAGGCTGTCT CGTCTCGTCT CCGAGGTCTC AGGAGAATGA GTCAGGGTCA
     3061 CGCGTAGGAC GCGTCGAGTA GGGTTTCTTG TCGACTCCAT GTCAGTTCCG CAGCCACACG
     3121 CCGTGTGAAG CTGGGGAGGT TCATTTGATA TGCCTCCTAA ATTTTTATCT AAAGTGAATT
     3181 TAGGAGGCTT ACTTGTCTGC TTTCTTCATT AGAATCAATC CTTTTTTAAA AGTCAATCCC
     3241 GTTTGTTGAA CTACTCTTTA ATAAAATAAT TTTTCCGTTC CCAATTCCAC ATTGCAATAA
     3301 TAGAAAATCC ATCTTCATCG GCTTTTTCGT CATCATCTGT ATGAATCAAA TCGCCTTCTT
     3361 CTGTGTCATC AAGGTTTAAT TTTTTATGTA TTTCTTTTAA CAAACCACCA TAGGAGATTA
     3421 ACCTTTTACG GTGTAAACCT TCCTCCAAAT CAGACAAACG TTTCAAATTC TTTTCTTCAT
     3481 CATCGGTCAT AAAATCCGTA TCCTTTACAG GATATTTTGC AGTTTCGTCA ATTGCCGATT
     3541 GTATATCCGA TTTATATTTA TTTTTCGGTC GAATCATTTG AACTTTTACA TTTGGATCAT
     3601 AGTCTAATTT CATTGCCTTT TTCCAAAATT GAATCCATTG TTTTTGATTC ACGTAGTTTT
     3661 CTGTATTCTT AAAATAAGTT GGTTCCACAC ATACCAATAC ATGCATGTGC TGATTATAAG
     3721 AATTATCTTT ATTATTTATT GTCACTTCCG TTGCACGCAT AAAACCAACA AGATTTTTAT
     3781 TAATTTTTTT ATATTGCATC ATTCGGCGAA ATCCTTGAGC CATATCTGAC AAACTCTTAT
     3841 TTAATTCTTC GCCATCATAA ACATTTTTAA CTGTTAATGT GAGAAACAAC CAACGAACTG
     3901 TTGGCTTTTG TTTAATAACT TCAGCAACAA CCTTTTGTGA CTGAATGCCA TGTTTCATTG
     3961 CTCTCCTCCA GTTGCACATT GGACAAAGCC TGGATTTACA AAACCACACT CGATACAACT
     4021 TTCTTTCGCC TGTTTCACGA TTTTGTTTAT ACTCTAATAT TTCAGCACAA TCTTTTACTC
     4081 TTTCAGCCTT TTTAAATTCA AGAATATGCA GAAGTTCAAA GTAATCAACA TTAGCGATTT
     4141 TCTTTTCTCT CCATGGCCTC ACTTTTCCAC TTTTTGTCTT GTCCACTAAA ACCCTTGATT
     4201 TTTCATCTGA ATAAATGCTA CTATTAGGAC ACATAATATT AAAAGAAACC CCCATCTATT
     4261 TAGTTATTTG TTTGGTCACT TATAACTTTA ACAGATGGGG TTTTTCTGTG CAACCAATTT
     4321 TAAGGGTTTT CAATACTTTA AAACACATAC ATACCAACAC TTCAACGCAC CTTTCAGCAA
     4381 CTAAAATAAA AATGACGTTA TTTCTATATG TATCAAGAAT AGAAAGAACT CGTTTTTCGC
     4441 TACGCTCAAA ACGCAAAAAA AGCACTCATT CGAGTGCTTT TTCTTATCGC TCCAAATCAT
     4501 GCGATTTTTT CCTCTTTGCT TTTCTTTGCT CACGAAGTTC TCGATCACGC TGCAAAACAT
     4561 CTTGAAGCGA AAAAGTATTC TTCTTTTCTT CCGATCGCTC ATGCTGACGC ACGAAAAGCC
     4621 CTCTAGGCGC ATAGGAACAA CTCCTAAATG CATGTGAGGG GTTTTCTCGT CCATGTGAAC
     4681 AGTCGCATAC GCAATATTTT GTTTCCCATA CTGCATTAAT GAATCGGCCA ACGCGCGGGG
     4741 AGAGGCGGTT TGCGTATTGG GCGCTCTTGC GCTTCCTCGC TCACTGACTC GCTGCGCTCG
     4801 GTCGTTCGGC TGCGGCGAGC GGTATCAGCT CACTCAAAGG CGGTAATACG GTTATCCACA
     4861 GAATCAGGGG CGCTAGCAAG GAGGATCCTT TAACTCTGGC AACCCTCAAA ATTGAATGAG
     4921 ACATGCTACA CCTCCGGATA ATAAATATAT ATAAACGTAT ATAGATTTCA TAAAGTCTAA
     4981 CACACTAGAC TTATTTACTT CGTAATTAAG TCGTTAAACC GTGTGCTCTA CGACCAAAAC
     5041 TATAAAACCT TTAAGAACTT TCTTTTTTTA CAAGAAAAAA GAAATTAGAT AAATCTCTCA
     5101 TATCTTTTAT TCAATAATCG CATCCGATTG CAGTATAAAT TTAACGATCA CTCATCATGT
     5161 TCATATTTAT CAGAGGTCGT GCTATAATTA TACTAATTTT ATAAGGAGGA AAAAATATGG
     5221 GCATTTTTAG TATTTTTGTA ATCAGCACAG TTCATTATCA ACCAAACAAA AAATAAGTGG
     5281 TTATAATGAA TCGTTAATAA GCAAAATTCA TATAACCAAA TTAAAGAGGG TTATAAATGA
     5341 ACGAGAAAAA TATAAAACAC AGTCAAAACT TTATTACTTC AAAACATAAT ATAGATAAAA
     5401 TAATGACAAA TATAAGATTA AATGAACATG ATAATATCTT TGAAATCGGC TCAGGAAAAG
     5461 GCCATTTTAC CCTTGAATTA GTAAAGAGGT GTAATTTCGT AACTGCCATT GAAATAGACC
     5521 ATAAATTATG CAAAACTACA GAAAATAAAC TTGTTGATCA CGATAATTTC CAAGTTTTAA
     5581 ACAAGGATAT ATTGCAGTTT AAATTTCCTA AAAACCAATC CTATAAAATA TATGGTAATA
     5641 TACCTTATAA CATAAGTACG GATATAATAC GCAAAATTGT TTTTGATAGT ATAGCTAATG
     5701 AGATTTATTT AATCGTGGAA TACGGGTTTG CTAAAAGATT ATTAAATACA AAACGCTCAT
     5761 TGGCATTACT TTTAATGGCA GAAGTTGATA TTTCTATATT AAGTATGGTT CCAAGAGAAT
     5821 ATTTTCATCC TAAACCTAAA GTGAATAGCT CACTTATCAG ATTAAGTAGA AAAAAATCAA
     5881 GAATATCACA CAAAGATAAA CAAAAGTATA ATTATTTCGT TATGAAATGG GTTAACAAAG
     5941 AATACAAGAA AATATTTACA AAAAATCAAT TTAACAATTC CTTAAAACAT GCAGGAATTG
     6001 ACGATTTAAA CAATATTAGC TTTGAACAAT TCTTATCTCT TTTCAATAGC TATAAATTAT
     6061 TTAATAAGTA AGCTTGTTAA GGGATGCATA AACTGCATCC CTTAACTTGT TTTTCGTGTG
     6121 CCTATTTTTT GTGAATCGAT TATGTCTTTT GCGCAGTCGG CCGCTATACC CTCGTCTCAA
     6181 CCAAAGCAAT CAACCCATCA ACCACCTGGT CGTTGGGATT GTCCTGACCG AAGCGGGACA
     6241 GGTCCACGAG CAGGCAATGC TTGTTGGGCA TGGTGAGGTG GATGTCTTTC ACTTCCGGCA
     6301 CGCAGCCGAG GACTTTTTGC GCCATATCGT AAAGTGTGTG CTGAACGGAT TCGCTTTCGT
     6361 GTTCAGCGAA AGAGGCGAGA AGGAGATTCC ttaagaccca ctttcacatt taagttgttt
     6421 ttctaatccg catatgatca attcaaggcc gaataagaag gctggctctg caccttggtg
     6481 atcaaataat tcgatagctt gtcgtaataa tggcggcata ctatcagtag taggtgtttc
     6541 cctttcttct ttagcgactt gatgctcttg atcttccaat acgcaaccta aagtaaaatg
     6601 ccccacagcg ctgagtgcat ataatgcatt ctctagtgaa aaaccttgtt ggcataaaaa
     6661 ggctaattga ttttcgagag tttcatactg tttttctgta ggccgtgtac ctaaatgtac
     6721 ttttgctcca tcgcgatgac ttagtaaagc acatctaaaa cttttagcgt tattacgtaa
     6781 aaaatcttgc cagctttccc cttctaaagg gcaaaagtga gtatggtgcc tatctaacat
     6841 ctcaatggct aaggcgtcga gcaaagcccg cttatttttt acatgccaat acaatgtagg
     6901 ctgctctaca cctagcttct gggcgagttt acgggttgtt aaaccttcga ttccgacctc
     6961 attaagcagc tctaatgcgc tgttaatcac tttactttta tctaatctag acatcatAAG
     7021 TAGACTGTTG CGCGTTGGGG GTAGCGCCGG CTAACAAAGA CGCCTGGTAC AGCAGGAGTA
     7081 TCAAACCCGT ACAAAGGCAA CATCCTCACT TCGGTGAtga aagatcatga tccctatcag
     7141 tgatagagaa gttgtcatcc ctatcagtga tagagataaa atccctatca gtgatagaga
     7201 ttcggaggtt ttttaacATG ggttctcacc accaccacca tcacACGGGT ACAGCGGGGA
//
