# Supplementary material for: A genetic platform for a biocementation bacterium
Source: bioRxiv preprint, doi:10.64898/2025.12.05.692644, version 1 (2025-12-06)
Supplement: Plasmid Sequences [file 692644_file03.zip › Sporosarcina Plasmid Vectors/Promoter library variant plasmids/pGLU_511_46.gb]

LOCUS       pGLU_511_46             7260 bp ds-DNA     circular     02-DEC-2025
DEFINITION  .
FEATURES             Location/Qualifiers
     prokaryote t... 703..760
                     /label="TAmarelleT7"
                     /ApEinfo_revcolor="#f58a5e"
                     /ApEinfo_fwdcolor="#f58a5e"
     miscellaneous   774..1019
                     /label="oriT"
                     /ApEinfo_revcolor="#84b0dc"
                     /ApEinfo_fwdcolor="#84b0dc"
     miscellaneous   1043..1082
                     /label="UNSX"
                     /ApEinfo_revcolor="#9eafd2"
                     /ApEinfo_fwdcolor="#9eafd2"
     prokaryote p... 1083..1114
                     /label="L2U8H11"
                     /ApEinfo_revcolor="#75c6a9"
                     /ApEinfo_fwdcolor="#75c6a9"
     primer_bind     complement(1167..1187)
                     /label="M13-rev"
                     /ApEinfo_revcolor="#85dae9"
                     /ApEinfo_fwdcolor="#85dae9"
     primer_bind     complement(1171..1187)
                     /label="M13 rev"
                     /ApEinfo_revcolor="#c7b0e3"
                     /ApEinfo_fwdcolor="#c7b0e3"
     ori             1377..1765
                     /label="R6K ORI"
                     /ApEinfo_revcolor="#85dae9"
                     /ApEinfo_fwdcolor="#85dae9"
     terminator      1914..2008
                     /label="lambda t0 terminator"
                     /ApEinfo_revcolor="#faac61"
                     /ApEinfo_fwdcolor="#faac61"
     CDS             complement(2029..2688)
                     /label="cat"
                     /ApEinfo_revcolor="#ffef86"
                     /ApEinfo_fwdcolor="#ffef86"
     promoter        complement(2689..2791)
                     /label="Pcat"
                     /ApEinfo_revcolor="#9eafd2"
                     /ApEinfo_fwdcolor="#9eafd2"
     primer_bind     2892..2909
                     /label="M13-fwd"
                     /ApEinfo_revcolor="#85dae9"
                     /ApEinfo_fwdcolor="#85dae9"
     primer_bind     2893..2909
                     /label="M13 fwd"
                     /ApEinfo_revcolor="#d59687"
                     /ApEinfo_fwdcolor="#d59687"
     prokaryote t... 2962..2991
                     /label="L2U5H11"
                     /ApEinfo_revcolor="#f8d3a9"
                     /ApEinfo_fwdcolor="#f8d3a9"
     spacer          2992..3031
                     /label="UNS_1"
                     /ApEinfo_revcolor="#c6c9d1"
                     /ApEinfo_fwdcolor="#c6c9d1"
     miscellaneous   2992..3031
                     /label="UNS1"
                     /ApEinfo_revcolor="#9eafd2"
                     /ApEinfo_fwdcolor="#9eafd2"
     misc_feature    3055..3084
                     /label="F primer binding"
                     /ApEinfo_revcolor="#d6b295"
                     /ApEinfo_fwdcolor="#d6b295"
     Primer site     3055..3084
                     /label="F-skpp-asm-15-mer-2x"
                     /ApEinfo_revcolor="#f58a5e"
                     /ApEinfo_fwdcolor="#f58a5e"
     ORI barcode     3055..3134
                     /label="ORI_BC_30"
                     /ApEinfo_revcolor="#faac61"
                     /ApEinfo_fwdcolor="#faac61"
     Barcode         3085..3104
                     /label="BC.0030"
                     /ApEinfo_revcolor="#c6c9d1"
                     /ApEinfo_fwdcolor="#c6c9d1"
     Primer site     3105..3134
                     /label="R-skpp-asm-15-mer-2x"
                     /ApEinfo_revcolor="#f58a5e"
                     /ApEinfo_fwdcolor="#f58a5e"
     misc_feature    complement(3105..3134)
                     /label="R primer binding"
                     /ApEinfo_revcolor="#d6b295"
                     /ApEinfo_fwdcolor="#d6b295"
     ORI             3139..4870
                     /label="pTHT15 ORI"
                     /ApEinfo_revcolor="#f58a5e"
                     /ApEinfo_fwdcolor="#f58a5e"
     prokaryote p... 4884..5335
                     /label="PermC"
                     /ApEinfo_revcolor="#faac61"
                     /ApEinfo_fwdcolor="#faac61"
     RBS             5204..5214
                     /label="bsRBS"
                     /ApEinfo_revcolor="#b7e6d7"
                     /ApEinfo_fwdcolor="#b7e6d7"
     CDS             5337..6071
                     /label="ermC"
                     /ApEinfo_revcolor="#ffef86"
                     /ApEinfo_fwdcolor="#ffef86"
     prokaryote t... 6076..6161
                     /label="TermC"
                     /ApEinfo_revcolor="#f8d3a9"
                     /ApEinfo_fwdcolor="#f8d3a9"
     misc_feature    6170..6209
                     /label="UNS_8"
                     /ApEinfo_revcolor="#c6c9d1"
                     /ApEinfo_fwdcolor="#c6c9d1"
     prokaryote t... complement(6210..6390)
                     /label="TAmarelleT9"
                     /ApEinfo_revcolor="#f58a5e"
                     /ApEinfo_fwdcolor="#f58a5e"
     misc_feature    complement(6394..7017)
                     /label="tetR"
                     /ApEinfo_revcolor="#f58a5e"
                     /ApEinfo_fwdcolor="#f58a5e"
     prokaryote p... 7018..7117
                     /label="P19"
                     /ApEinfo_revcolor="#f58a5e"
                     /ApEinfo_fwdcolor="#f58a5e"
     prokaryote p... 7118..7217
                     /label="P3_dc"
                     /ApEinfo_revcolor="#f58a5e"
                     /ApEinfo_fwdcolor="#f58a5e"
     misc_feature    7135..7153
                     /label="Tet Operator"
                     /ApEinfo_revcolor="#84b0dc"
                     /ApEinfo_fwdcolor="#84b0dc"
     misc_feature    7162..7180
                     /label="Tet Operator"
                     /ApEinfo_revcolor="#84b0dc"
                     /ApEinfo_fwdcolor="#84b0dc"
     NGS barcode     7245..7259
                     /label="Barcode 46"
                     /ApEinfo_revcolor="#faac61"
                     /ApEinfo_fwdcolor="#faac61"
     CDS             7260..698
                     /label="mScarlet-I"
                     /ApEinfo_revcolor="#ffef86"
                     /ApEinfo_fwdcolor="#ffef86"
ORIGIN
        1 TGGTGAGTAA GGGTGAAGCC GTGATTAAAG AGTTCATGCG CTTCAAAGTG CATATGGAGG
       61 GCTCAATGAA CGGCCATGAA TTTGAAATTG AAGGTGAAGG AGAAGGCCGT CCGTATGAGG
      121 GCACCCAGAC CGCCAAACTG AAAGTCACAA AGGGTGGCCC GCTGCCGTTT TCGTGGGATA
      181 TTTTATCCCC TCAATTCATG TACGGCAGCC GGGCGTTTAT TAAACACCCG GCGGATATCC
      241 CGGATTACTA TAAGCAATCT TTTCCAGAAG GCTTTAAATG GGAGCGCGTG ATGAATTTTG
      301 AAGACGGAGG TGCTGTTACC GTGACCCAGG ACACGAGCTT AGAAGACGGT ACCTTGATCT
      361 ATAAGGTAAA GCTGCGTGGT ACCAATTTCC CGCCGGATGG GCCAGTTATG CAGAAAAAGA
      421 CTATGGGCTG GGAAGCATCG ACGGAGCGTC TTTACCCCGA AGACGGCGTC CTGAAAGGCG
      481 ATATTAAAAT GGCCCTGCGA CTGAAAGACG GCGGTCGCTA CCTTGCAGAT TTCAAAACAA
      541 CGTATAAAGC GAAAAAACCT GTGCAGATGC CCGGGGCGTA CAACGTTGAT CGCAAACTAG
      601 ATATCACTTC ACACAACGAA GATTACACGG TAGTCGAACA GTATGAACGT AGCGAGGGGC
      661 GCCATAGCAC CGGAGGCATG GATGAACTCT ATAAATAAGC TTCGCTCGTG CTCGCCGCGA
      721 CCTTCCTCTT CATGCACCTC TTCGGCATCG GGCTGCACAA CGCTACAGAG GAGCTTTTCC
      781 GCTGCATAAC CCTGCTTCGG GGTCATTATA GCGATTTTTT CGGTATATCC ATCCTTTTTC
      841 GCACGATATA CAGGATTTTG CCAAAGGGTT CGTGTAGACT TTCCTTGGTG TATCCAACGG
      901 CGTCAGCCGG GCAGGATAGG TGAAGTAGGC CCACCCGCGA GCGGGTGTTC CTTCTTCACT
      961 GTCCCTTATT CGCACCTGGC GGTGCTCAAC GGGAATCCTG CTCTGCGAGG CTGGCCGTAC
     1021 GCTAGGTATA CTTGAGACCA CCCCAGGATA CATAGATTAC CACAACTCCG AGCCCTTCCA
     1081 CCTAGCGTGC TAACCACGCA CGCTATTGTT GTATAGGCTA GGTGGAGGCT CAGTGATGAT
     1141 AAGTCTGCGA TGGTGGATGC ATGTGTCATG GTCATAGCTG TTTCCTGTGT GAAATTGTTA
     1201 TCCGCTCAGA GGGCACAATC CTATTCCGCG CTATCCGACA ATCTCCAAGA CATTAGGTGG
     1261 AGTTCAGTTC GGCGTATGGC ATATGTCGCT GGAAAGAACA TGTGAGCAAA AGGCCAGCAA
     1321 AAGGCCAGGA ACCGTAAAAA GGCCGCGTTG CTGGCGTTac agctgggcgc gccccatgtc
     1381 agccgttaag tgttcctgtg tcactcaaaa ttgctttgag aggctctaag ggcttctcag
     1441 tgcgttacat ccctggcttg ttgtccacaa ccgttaaacc ttaaaggctt taaaagcctt
     1501 atatattctt ttttttctta taaaacttaa aaccttagag gctatttaag ttgctgattt
     1561 atattaattt tattgttcaa acatgagagc ttagtacgtg aaacatgaga gcttagtacg
     1621 ttagccatga gagcttagta cgttagccat gagggtttag ttcgttaaac atgagagctt
     1681 agtacgttaa acatgagagc ttagtacgtg aaacatgaga gcttagtacg tactatcaac
     1741 aggttgaact gctgatcttc agatcggcgc gccggccggc cGAAGATCCT TTGATCTTTT
     1801 CTACGGGGTC TGACGCTCTA TTCAACAAAG CCGCCGTCCC GTCAAGTCAG CGTAAATGGG
     1861 TAGGGGGCTT CAAATCGTCC CCCCATACGA TATAAGTTGT TACTAGTGCT TGGATTCTCA
     1921 CCAATAAAAA ACGCCCGGCG GCAACCGAGC GTTCTGAACA AATCCAGATG GAGTTCTGAG
     1981 GTCATTACTG GATCTATCAA CAGGAGTCCA AGCGAGCTCG ATATCAAATT ACGCCCCGCC
     2041 CTGCCACTCA TCGCAGTACT GTTGTAATTC ATTAAGCATT CTGCCGACAT GGAAGCCATC
     2101 ACAAACGGCA TGATGAACCT GAATCGCCAG CGGCATCAGC ACCTTGTCGC CTTGCGTATA
     2161 ATATTTGCCC ATGGTGAAAA CGGGGGCGAA GAAGTTGTCC ATATTGGCCA CGTTTAAATC
     2221 AAAACTGGTG AAACTCACCC AGGGATTGGC TGAGACGAAA AACATATTCT CAATAAACCC
     2281 TTTAGGGAAA TAGGCCAGGT TTTCACCGTA ACACGCCACA TCTTGCGAAT ATATGTGTAG
     2341 AAACTGCCGG AAATCGTCGT GGTATTCACT CCAGAGCGAT GAAAACGTTT CAGTTTGCTC
     2401 ATGGAAAACG GTGTAACAAG GGTGAACACT ATCCCATATC ACCAGCTCAC CGTCTTTCAT
     2461 TGCCATACGA AATTCCGGAT GAGCATTCAT CAGGCGGGCA AGAATGTGAA TAAAGGCCGG
     2521 ATAAAACTTG TGCTTATTTT TCTTTACGGT CTTTAAAAAG GCCGTAATAT CCAGCTGAAC
     2581 GGTCTGGTTA TAGGTACATT GAGCAACTGA CTGAAATGCC TCAAAATGTT CTTTACGATG
     2641 CCATTGGGAT ATATCAACGG TGGTATATCC AGTGATTTTT TTCTCCATTT TAGCTTCCTT
     2701 AGCTCCTGAA AATCTCGATA ACTCAAAAAA TACGCCCGGT AGTGATCTTA TTTCATTATG
     2761 GTGAAAGTTG GAACCTCTTA CGTGCCGATC AACGTCTCAT TGATACCTGA AACAAAACCC
     2821 ATCGTACGGC CAAGGAAGTC TCCAATAACT GTGATCCACC ACAAGCGCCA GGGTTTTCCC
     2881 AGTCACGACG TTGTAAAACG ACGGCCAGTC ATGCATAATC CGCACGCATC TGGAATAAGG
     2941 AAGTGCCATT CCGCCTGACC TTAGCGTGCG AACAGCACGC TATTGTTGTA TCATTACTCG
     3001 CATCCATTCT CAGGCTGTCT CGTCTCGTCT CCGAGGTCTC AGGAGAATGA GTCAGGGTCA
     3061 CGCGTAGGAC GCGTCGAGTA GGGTTTCTTG TCGACTCCAT GTCAGTTCCG CAGCCACACG
     3121 CCGTGTGAAG CTGGGGAGGT TCATTTGATA TGCCTCCTAA ATTTTTATCT AAAGTGAATT
     3181 TAGGAGGCTT ACTTGTCTGC TTTCTTCATT AGAATCAATC CTTTTTTAAA AGTCAATCCC
     3241 GTTTGTTGAA CTACTCTTTA ATAAAATAAT TTTTCCGTTC CCAATTCCAC ATTGCAATAA
     3301 TAGAAAATCC ATCTTCATCG GCTTTTTCGT CATCATCTGT ATGAATCAAA TCGCCTTCTT
     3361 CTGTGTCATC AAGGTTTAAT TTTTTATGTA TTTCTTTTAA CAAACCACCA TAGGAGATTA
     3421 ACCTTTTACG GTGTAAACCT TCCTCCAAAT CAGACAAACG TTTCAAATTC TTTTCTTCAT
     3481 CATCGGTCAT AAAATCCGTA TCCTTTACAG GATATTTTGC AGTTTCGTCA ATTGCCGATT
     3541 GTATATCCGA TTTATATTTA TTTTTCGGTC GAATCATTTG AACTTTTACA TTTGGATCAT
     3601 AGTCTAATTT CATTGCCTTT TTCCAAAATT GAATCCATTG TTTTTGATTC ACGTAGTTTT
     3661 CTGTATTCTT AAAATAAGTT GGTTCCACAC ATACCAATAC ATGCATGTGC TGATTATAAG
     3721 AATTATCTTT ATTATTTATT GTCACTTCCG TTGCACGCAT AAAACCAACA AGATTTTTAT
     3781 TAATTTTTTT ATATTGCATC ATTCGGCGAA ATCCTTGAGC CATATCTGAC AAACTCTTAT
     3841 TTAATTCTTC GCCATCATAA ACATTTTTAA CTGTTAATGT GAGAAACAAC CAACGAACTG
     3901 TTGGCTTTTG TTTAATAACT TCAGCAACAA CCTTTTGTGA CTGAATGCCA TGTTTCATTG
     3961 CTCTCCTCCA GTTGCACATT GGACAAAGCC TGGATTTACA AAACCACACT CGATACAACT
     4021 TTCTTTCGCC TGTTTCACGA TTTTGTTTAT ACTCTAATAT TTCAGCACAA TCTTTTACTC
     4081 TTTCAGCCTT TTTAAATTCA AGAATATGCA GAAGTTCAAA GTAATCAACA TTAGCGATTT
     4141 TCTTTTCTCT CCATGGCCTC ACTTTTCCAC TTTTTGTCTT GTCCACTAAA ACCCTTGATT
     4201 TTTCATCTGA ATAAATGCTA CTATTAGGAC ACATAATATT AAAAGAAACC CCCATCTATT
     4261 TAGTTATTTG TTTGGTCACT TATAACTTTA ACAGATGGGG TTTTTCTGTG CAACCAATTT
     4321 TAAGGGTTTT CAATACTTTA AAACACATAC ATACCAACAC TTCAACGCAC CTTTCAGCAA
     4381 CTAAAATAAA AATGACGTTA TTTCTATATG TATCAAGAAT AGAAAGAACT CGTTTTTCGC
     4441 TACGCTCAAA ACGCAAAAAA AGCACTCATT CGAGTGCTTT TTCTTATCGC TCCAAATCAT
     4501 GCGATTTTTT CCTCTTTGCT TTTCTTTGCT CACGAAGTTC TCGATCACGC TGCAAAACAT
     4561 CTTGAAGCGA AAAAGTATTC TTCTTTTCTT CCGATCGCTC ATGCTGACGC ACGAAAAGCC
     4621 CTCTAGGCGC ATAGGAACAA CTCCTAAATG CATGTGAGGG GTTTTCTCGT CCATGTGAAC
     4681 AGTCGCATAC GCAATATTTT GTTTCCCATA CTGCATTAAT GAATCGGCCA ACGCGCGGGG
     4741 AGAGGCGGTT TGCGTATTGG GCGCTCTTGC GCTTCCTCGC TCACTGACTC GCTGCGCTCG
     4801 GTCGTTCGGC TGCGGCGAGC GGTATCAGCT CACTCAAAGG CGGTAATACG GTTATCCACA
     4861 GAATCAGGGG CGCTAGCAAG GAGGATCCTT TAACTCTGGC AACCCTCAAA ATTGAATGAG
     4921 ACATGCTACA CCTCCGGATA ATAAATATAT ATAAACGTAT ATAGATTTCA TAAAGTCTAA
     4981 CACACTAGAC TTATTTACTT CGTAATTAAG TCGTTAAACC GTGTGCTCTA CGACCAAAAC
     5041 TATAAAACCT TTAAGAACTT TCTTTTTTTA CAAGAAAAAA GAAATTAGAT AAATCTCTCA
     5101 TATCTTTTAT TCAATAATCG CATCCGATTG CAGTATAAAT TTAACGATCA CTCATCATGT
     5161 TCATATTTAT CAGAGGTCGT GCTATAATTA TACTAATTTT ATAAGGAGGA AAAAATATGG
     5221 GCATTTTTAG TATTTTTGTA ATCAGCACAG TTCATTATCA ACCAAACAAA AAATAAGTGG
     5281 TTATAATGAA TCGTTAATAA GCAAAATTCA TATAACCAAA TTAAAGAGGG TTATAAATGA
     5341 ACGAGAAAAA TATAAAACAC AGTCAAAACT TTATTACTTC AAAACATAAT ATAGATAAAA
     5401 TAATGACAAA TATAAGATTA AATGAACATG ATAATATCTT TGAAATCGGC TCAGGAAAAG
     5461 GCCATTTTAC CCTTGAATTA GTAAAGAGGT GTAATTTCGT AACTGCCATT GAAATAGACC
     5521 ATAAATTATG CAAAACTACA GAAAATAAAC TTGTTGATCA CGATAATTTC CAAGTTTTAA
     5581 ACAAGGATAT ATTGCAGTTT AAATTTCCTA AAAACCAATC CTATAAAATA TATGGTAATA
     5641 TACCTTATAA CATAAGTACG GATATAATAC GCAAAATTGT TTTTGATAGT ATAGCTAATG
     5701 AGATTTATTT AATCGTGGAA TACGGGTTTG CTAAAAGATT ATTAAATACA AAACGCTCAT
     5761 TGGCATTACT TTTAATGGCA GAAGTTGATA TTTCTATATT AAGTATGGTT CCAAGAGAAT
     5821 ATTTTCATCC TAAACCTAAA GTGAATAGCT CACTTATCAG ATTAAGTAGA AAAAAATCAA
     5881 GAATATCACA CAAAGATAAA CAAAAGTATA ATTATTTCGT TATGAAATGG GTTAACAAAG
     5941 AATACAAGAA AATATTTACA AAAAATCAAT TTAACAATTC CTTAAAACAT GCAGGAATTG
     6001 ACGATTTAAA CAATATTAGC TTTGAACAAT TCTTATCTCT TTTCAATAGC TATAAATTAT
     6061 TTAATAAGTA AGCTTGTTAA GGGATGCATA AACTGCATCC CTTAACTTGT TTTTCGTGTG
     6121 CCTATTTTTT GTGAATCGAT TATGTCTTTT GCGCAGTCGG CCGCTATACC CTCGTCTCAA
     6181 CCAAAGCAAT CAACCCATCA ACCACCTGGT CGTTGGGATT GTCCTGACCG AAGCGGGACA
     6241 GGTCCACGAG CAGGCAATGC TTGTTGGGCA TGGTGAGGTG GATGTCTTTC ACTTCCGGCA
     6301 CGCAGCCGAG GACTTTTTGC GCCATATCGT AAAGTGTGTG CTGAACGGAT TCGCTTTCGT
     6361 GTTCAGCGAA AGAGGCGAGA AGGAGATTCC ttaagaccca ctttcacatt taagttgttt
     6421 ttctaatccg catatgatca attcaaggcc gaataagaag gctggctctg caccttggtg
     6481 atcaaataat tcgatagctt gtcgtaataa tggcggcata ctatcagtag taggtgtttc
     6541 cctttcttct ttagcgactt gatgctcttg atcttccaat acgcaaccta aagtaaaatg
     6601 ccccacagcg ctgagtgcat ataatgcatt ctctagtgaa aaaccttgtt ggcataaaaa
     6661 ggctaattga ttttcgagag tttcatactg tttttctgta ggccgtgtac ctaaatgtac
     6721 ttttgctcca tcgcgatgac ttagtaaagc acatctaaaa cttttagcgt tattacgtaa
     6781 aaaatcttgc cagctttccc cttctaaagg gcaaaagtga gtatggtgcc tatctaacat
     6841 ctcaatggct aaggcgtcga gcaaagcccg cttatttttt acatgccaat acaatgtagg
     6901 ctgctctaca cctagcttct gggcgagttt acgggttgtt aaaccttcga ttccgacctc
     6961 attaagcagc tctaatgcgc tgttaatcac tttactttta tctaatctag acatcatATA
     7021 TAGCACTCCT TTAAACTAAT TAATATTACT TTAGCACGTT CTGAAACATT TTGGGTTATT
     7081 TACCGTATAC TTGATTGTAA AACAAAAGGG AGGAAATata ttgaaagatc atgatcccta
     7141 tcagtgatag agaagttgtc atccctatca gtgatagaga taaaatagat ttacaaaaga
     7201 ttcggaggtt ttttaacATG ggttctcacc accaccacca tcacACGGCA ACGAGCGGGA
//
