# Supplementary material for: A genetic platform for a biocementation bacterium
Source: bioRxiv preprint, doi:10.64898/2025.12.05.692644, version 1 (2025-12-06)
Supplement: Plasmid Sequences [file 692644_file03.zip › Sporosarcina Plasmid Vectors/Promoter library variant plasmids/pGLU_511_17.gb]

LOCUS       pGLU_511_17             7260 bp ds-DNA     circular     02-DEC-2025
DEFINITION  .
FEATURES             Location/Qualifiers
     prokaryote t... 703..760
                     /label="TAmarelleT7"
                     /ApEinfo_revcolor="#f58a5e"
                     /ApEinfo_fwdcolor="#f58a5e"
     miscellaneous   774..1019
                     /label="oriT"
                     /ApEinfo_revcolor="#84b0dc"
                     /ApEinfo_fwdcolor="#84b0dc"
     miscellaneous   1043..1082
                     /label="UNSX"
                     /ApEinfo_revcolor="#9eafd2"
                     /ApEinfo_fwdcolor="#9eafd2"
     prokaryote p... 1083..1114
                     /label="L2U8H11"
                     /ApEinfo_revcolor="#75c6a9"
                     /ApEinfo_fwdcolor="#75c6a9"
     primer_bind     complement(1167..1187)
                     /label="M13-rev"
                     /ApEinfo_revcolor="#85dae9"
                     /ApEinfo_fwdcolor="#85dae9"
     primer_bind     complement(1171..1187)
                     /label="M13 rev"
                     /ApEinfo_revcolor="#c7b0e3"
                     /ApEinfo_fwdcolor="#c7b0e3"
     ori             1377..1765
                     /label="R6K ORI"
                     /ApEinfo_revcolor="#85dae9"
                     /ApEinfo_fwdcolor="#85dae9"
     terminator      1914..2008
                     /label="lambda t0 terminator"
                     /ApEinfo_revcolor="#faac61"
                     /ApEinfo_fwdcolor="#faac61"
     CDS             complement(2029..2688)
                     /label="cat"
                     /ApEinfo_revcolor="#ffef86"
                     /ApEinfo_fwdcolor="#ffef86"
     promoter        complement(2689..2791)
                     /label="Pcat"
                     /ApEinfo_revcolor="#9eafd2"
                     /ApEinfo_fwdcolor="#9eafd2"
     primer_bind     2892..2909
                     /label="M13-fwd"
                     /ApEinfo_revcolor="#85dae9"
                     /ApEinfo_fwdcolor="#85dae9"
     primer_bind     2893..2909
                     /label="M13 fwd"
                     /ApEinfo_revcolor="#d59687"
                     /ApEinfo_fwdcolor="#d59687"
     prokaryote t... 2962..2991
                     /label="L2U5H11"
                     /ApEinfo_revcolor="#f8d3a9"
                     /ApEinfo_fwdcolor="#f8d3a9"
     spacer          2992..3031
                     /label="UNS_1"
                     /ApEinfo_revcolor="#c6c9d1"
                     /ApEinfo_fwdcolor="#c6c9d1"
     miscellaneous   2992..3031
                     /label="UNS1"
                     /ApEinfo_revcolor="#9eafd2"
                     /ApEinfo_fwdcolor="#9eafd2"
     Primer site     3055..3084
                     /label="F-skpp-asm-15-mer-2x"
                     /ApEinfo_revcolor="#f58a5e"
                     /ApEinfo_fwdcolor="#f58a5e"
     misc_feature    3055..3084
                     /label="F primer binding"
                     /ApEinfo_revcolor="#d6b295"
                     /ApEinfo_fwdcolor="#d6b295"
     ORI barcode     3055..3134
                     /label="ORI_BC_30"
                     /ApEinfo_revcolor="#faac61"
                     /ApEinfo_fwdcolor="#faac61"
     Barcode         3085..3104
                     /label="BC.0030"
                     /ApEinfo_revcolor="#c6c9d1"
                     /ApEinfo_fwdcolor="#c6c9d1"
     Primer site     3105..3134
                     /label="R-skpp-asm-15-mer-2x"
                     /ApEinfo_revcolor="#f58a5e"
                     /ApEinfo_fwdcolor="#f58a5e"
     misc_feature    complement(3105..3134)
                     /label="R primer binding"
                     /ApEinfo_revcolor="#d6b295"
                     /ApEinfo_fwdcolor="#d6b295"
     ORI             3139..4870
                     /label="pTHT15 ORI"
                     /ApEinfo_revcolor="#f58a5e"
                     /ApEinfo_fwdcolor="#f58a5e"
     prokaryote p... 4884..5335
                     /label="PermC"
                     /ApEinfo_revcolor="#faac61"
                     /ApEinfo_fwdcolor="#faac61"
     RBS             5204..5214
                     /label="bsRBS"
                     /ApEinfo_revcolor="#b7e6d7"
                     /ApEinfo_fwdcolor="#b7e6d7"
     CDS             5337..6071
                     /label="ermC"
                     /ApEinfo_revcolor="#ffef86"
                     /ApEinfo_fwdcolor="#ffef86"
     prokaryote t... 6076..6161
                     /label="TermC"
                     /ApEinfo_revcolor="#f8d3a9"
                     /ApEinfo_fwdcolor="#f8d3a9"
     misc_feature    6170..6209
                     /label="UNS_8"
                     /ApEinfo_revcolor="#c6c9d1"
                     /ApEinfo_fwdcolor="#c6c9d1"
     prokaryote t... complement(6210..6390)
                     /label="TAmarelleT9"
                     /ApEinfo_revcolor="#f58a5e"
                     /ApEinfo_fwdcolor="#f58a5e"
     misc_feature    complement(6394..7017)
                     /label="tetR"
                     /ApEinfo_revcolor="#f58a5e"
                     /ApEinfo_fwdcolor="#f58a5e"
     prokaryote p... 7018..7117
                     /label="P0-2"
                     /ApEinfo_revcolor="#f58a5e"
                     /ApEinfo_fwdcolor="#f58a5e"
     prokaryote p... 7118..7217
                     /label="P1_dc"
                     /ApEinfo_revcolor="#f58a5e"
                     /ApEinfo_fwdcolor="#f58a5e"
     misc_feature    7127..7145
                     /label="Tet Operator"
                     /ApEinfo_revcolor="#84b0dc"
                     /ApEinfo_fwdcolor="#84b0dc"
     misc_feature    7154..7172
                     /label="Tet Operator"
                     /ApEinfo_revcolor="#84b0dc"
                     /ApEinfo_fwdcolor="#84b0dc"
     NGS barcode     7245..7259
                     /label="Barcode 17"
                     /ApEinfo_revcolor="#faac61"
                     /ApEinfo_fwdcolor="#faac61"
     CDS             7260..698
                     /label="mScarlet-I"
                     /ApEinfo_revcolor="#ffef86"
                     /ApEinfo_fwdcolor="#ffef86"
ORIGIN
        1 TGGTGAGTAA GGGTGAAGCC GTGATTAAAG AGTTCATGCG CTTCAAAGTG CATATGGAGG
       61 GCTCAATGAA CGGCCATGAA TTTGAAATTG AAGGTGAAGG AGAAGGCCGT CCGTATGAGG
      121 GCACCCAGAC CGCCAAACTG AAAGTCACAA AGGGTGGCCC GCTGCCGTTT TCGTGGGATA
      181 TTTTATCCCC TCAATTCATG TACGGCAGCC GGGCGTTTAT TAAACACCCG GCGGATATCC
      241 CGGATTACTA TAAGCAATCT TTTCCAGAAG GCTTTAAATG GGAGCGCGTG ATGAATTTTG
      301 AAGACGGAGG TGCTGTTACC GTGACCCAGG ACACGAGCTT AGAAGACGGT ACCTTGATCT
      361 ATAAGGTAAA GCTGCGTGGT ACCAATTTCC CGCCGGATGG GCCAGTTATG CAGAAAAAGA
      421 CTATGGGCTG GGAAGCATCG ACGGAGCGTC TTTACCCCGA AGACGGCGTC CTGAAAGGCG
      481 ATATTAAAAT GGCCCTGCGA CTGAAAGACG GCGGTCGCTA CCTTGCAGAT TTCAAAACAA
      541 CGTATAAAGC GAAAAAACCT GTGCAGATGC CCGGGGCGTA CAACGTTGAT CGCAAACTAG
      601 ATATCACTTC ACACAACGAA GATTACACGG TAGTCGAACA GTATGAACGT AGCGAGGGGC
      661 GCCATAGCAC CGGAGGCATG GATGAACTCT ATAAATAAGC TTCGCTCGTG CTCGCCGCGA
      721 CCTTCCTCTT CATGCACCTC TTCGGCATCG GGCTGCACAA CGCTACAGAG GAGCTTTTCC
      781 GCTGCATAAC CCTGCTTCGG GGTCATTATA GCGATTTTTT CGGTATATCC ATCCTTTTTC
      841 GCACGATATA CAGGATTTTG CCAAAGGGTT CGTGTAGACT TTCCTTGGTG TATCCAACGG
      901 CGTCAGCCGG GCAGGATAGG TGAAGTAGGC CCACCCGCGA GCGGGTGTTC CTTCTTCACT
      961 GTCCCTTATT CGCACCTGGC GGTGCTCAAC GGGAATCCTG CTCTGCGAGG CTGGCCGTAC
     1021 GCTAGGTATA CTTGAGACCA CCCCAGGATA CATAGATTAC CACAACTCCG AGCCCTTCCA
     1081 CCTAGCGTGC TAACCACGCA CGCTATTGTT GTATAGGCTA GGTGGAGGCT CAGTGATGAT
     1141 AAGTCTGCGA TGGTGGATGC ATGTGTCATG GTCATAGCTG TTTCCTGTGT GAAATTGTTA
     1201 TCCGCTCAGA GGGCACAATC CTATTCCGCG CTATCCGACA ATCTCCAAGA CATTAGGTGG
     1261 AGTTCAGTTC GGCGTATGGC ATATGTCGCT GGAAAGAACA TGTGAGCAAA AGGCCAGCAA
     1321 AAGGCCAGGA ACCGTAAAAA GGCCGCGTTG CTGGCGTTac agctgggcgc gccccatgtc
     1381 agccgttaag tgttcctgtg tcactcaaaa ttgctttgag aggctctaag ggcttctcag
     1441 tgcgttacat ccctggcttg ttgtccacaa ccgttaaacc ttaaaggctt taaaagcctt
     1501 atatattctt ttttttctta taaaacttaa aaccttagag gctatttaag ttgctgattt
     1561 atattaattt tattgttcaa acatgagagc ttagtacgtg aaacatgaga gcttagtacg
     1621 ttagccatga gagcttagta cgttagccat gagggtttag ttcgttaaac atgagagctt
     1681 agtacgttaa acatgagagc ttagtacgtg aaacatgaga gcttagtacg tactatcaac
     1741 aggttgaact gctgatcttc agatcggcgc gccggccggc cGAAGATCCT TTGATCTTTT
     1801 CTACGGGGTC TGACGCTCTA TTCAACAAAG CCGCCGTCCC GTCAAGTCAG CGTAAATGGG
     1861 TAGGGGGCTT CAAATCGTCC CCCCATACGA TATAAGTTGT TACTAGTGCT TGGATTCTCA
     1921 CCAATAAAAA ACGCCCGGCG GCAACCGAGC GTTCTGAACA AATCCAGATG GAGTTCTGAG
     1981 GTCATTACTG GATCTATCAA CAGGAGTCCA AGCGAGCTCG ATATCAAATT ACGCCCCGCC
     2041 CTGCCACTCA TCGCAGTACT GTTGTAATTC ATTAAGCATT CTGCCGACAT GGAAGCCATC
     2101 ACAAACGGCA TGATGAACCT GAATCGCCAG CGGCATCAGC ACCTTGTCGC CTTGCGTATA
     2161 ATATTTGCCC ATGGTGAAAA CGGGGGCGAA GAAGTTGTCC ATATTGGCCA CGTTTAAATC
     2221 AAAACTGGTG AAACTCACCC AGGGATTGGC TGAGACGAAA AACATATTCT CAATAAACCC
     2281 TTTAGGGAAA TAGGCCAGGT TTTCACCGTA ACACGCCACA TCTTGCGAAT ATATGTGTAG
     2341 AAACTGCCGG AAATCGTCGT GGTATTCACT CCAGAGCGAT GAAAACGTTT CAGTTTGCTC
     2401 ATGGAAAACG GTGTAACAAG GGTGAACACT ATCCCATATC ACCAGCTCAC CGTCTTTCAT
     2461 TGCCATACGA AATTCCGGAT GAGCATTCAT CAGGCGGGCA AGAATGTGAA TAAAGGCCGG
     2521 ATAAAACTTG TGCTTATTTT TCTTTACGGT CTTTAAAAAG GCCGTAATAT CCAGCTGAAC
     2581 GGTCTGGTTA TAGGTACATT GAGCAACTGA CTGAAATGCC TCAAAATGTT CTTTACGATG
     2641 CCATTGGGAT ATATCAACGG TGGTATATCC AGTGATTTTT TTCTCCATTT TAGCTTCCTT
     2701 AGCTCCTGAA AATCTCGATA ACTCAAAAAA TACGCCCGGT AGTGATCTTA TTTCATTATG
     2761 GTGAAAGTTG GAACCTCTTA CGTGCCGATC AACGTCTCAT TGATACCTGA AACAAAACCC
     2821 ATCGTACGGC CAAGGAAGTC TCCAATAACT GTGATCCACC ACAAGCGCCA GGGTTTTCCC
     2881 AGTCACGACG TTGTAAAACG ACGGCCAGTC ATGCATAATC CGCACGCATC TGGAATAAGG
     2941 AAGTGCCATT CCGCCTGACC TTAGCGTGCG AACAGCACGC TATTGTTGTA TCATTACTCG
     3001 CATCCATTCT CAGGCTGTCT CGTCTCGTCT CCGAGGTCTC AGGAGAATGA GTCAGGGTCA
     3061 CGCGTAGGAC GCGTCGAGTA GGGTTTCTTG TCGACTCCAT GTCAGTTCCG CAGCCACACG
     3121 CCGTGTGAAG CTGGGGAGGT TCATTTGATA TGCCTCCTAA ATTTTTATCT AAAGTGAATT
     3181 TAGGAGGCTT ACTTGTCTGC TTTCTTCATT AGAATCAATC CTTTTTTAAA AGTCAATCCC
     3241 GTTTGTTGAA CTACTCTTTA ATAAAATAAT TTTTCCGTTC CCAATTCCAC ATTGCAATAA
     3301 TAGAAAATCC ATCTTCATCG GCTTTTTCGT CATCATCTGT ATGAATCAAA TCGCCTTCTT
     3361 CTGTGTCATC AAGGTTTAAT TTTTTATGTA TTTCTTTTAA CAAACCACCA TAGGAGATTA
     3421 ACCTTTTACG GTGTAAACCT TCCTCCAAAT CAGACAAACG TTTCAAATTC TTTTCTTCAT
     3481 CATCGGTCAT AAAATCCGTA TCCTTTACAG GATATTTTGC AGTTTCGTCA ATTGCCGATT
     3541 GTATATCCGA TTTATATTTA TTTTTCGGTC GAATCATTTG AACTTTTACA TTTGGATCAT
     3601 AGTCTAATTT CATTGCCTTT TTCCAAAATT GAATCCATTG TTTTTGATTC ACGTAGTTTT
     3661 CTGTATTCTT AAAATAAGTT GGTTCCACAC ATACCAATAC ATGCATGTGC TGATTATAAG
     3721 AATTATCTTT ATTATTTATT GTCACTTCCG TTGCACGCAT AAAACCAACA AGATTTTTAT
     3781 TAATTTTTTT ATATTGCATC ATTCGGCGAA ATCCTTGAGC CATATCTGAC AAACTCTTAT
     3841 TTAATTCTTC GCCATCATAA ACATTTTTAA CTGTTAATGT GAGAAACAAC CAACGAACTG
     3901 TTGGCTTTTG TTTAATAACT TCAGCAACAA CCTTTTGTGA CTGAATGCCA TGTTTCATTG
     3961 CTCTCCTCCA GTTGCACATT GGACAAAGCC TGGATTTACA AAACCACACT CGATACAACT
     4021 TTCTTTCGCC TGTTTCACGA TTTTGTTTAT ACTCTAATAT TTCAGCACAA TCTTTTACTC
     4081 TTTCAGCCTT TTTAAATTCA AGAATATGCA GAAGTTCAAA GTAATCAACA TTAGCGATTT
     4141 TCTTTTCTCT CCATGGCCTC ACTTTTCCAC TTTTTGTCTT GTCCACTAAA ACCCTTGATT
     4201 TTTCATCTGA ATAAATGCTA CTATTAGGAC ACATAATATT AAAAGAAACC CCCATCTATT
     4261 TAGTTATTTG TTTGGTCACT TATAACTTTA ACAGATGGGG TTTTTCTGTG CAACCAATTT
     4321 TAAGGGTTTT CAATACTTTA AAACACATAC ATACCAACAC TTCAACGCAC CTTTCAGCAA
     4381 CTAAAATAAA AATGACGTTA TTTCTATATG TATCAAGAAT AGAAAGAACT CGTTTTTCGC
     4441 TACGCTCAAA ACGCAAAAAA AGCACTCATT CGAGTGCTTT TTCTTATCGC TCCAAATCAT
     4501 GCGATTTTTT CCTCTTTGCT TTTCTTTGCT CACGAAGTTC TCGATCACGC TGCAAAACAT
     4561 CTTGAAGCGA AAAAGTATTC TTCTTTTCTT CCGATCGCTC ATGCTGACGC ACGAAAAGCC
     4621 CTCTAGGCGC ATAGGAACAA CTCCTAAATG CATGTGAGGG GTTTTCTCGT CCATGTGAAC
     4681 AGTCGCATAC GCAATATTTT GTTTCCCATA CTGCATTAAT GAATCGGCCA ACGCGCGGGG
     4741 AGAGGCGGTT TGCGTATTGG GCGCTCTTGC GCTTCCTCGC TCACTGACTC GCTGCGCTCG
     4801 GTCGTTCGGC TGCGGCGAGC GGTATCAGCT CACTCAAAGG CGGTAATACG GTTATCCACA
     4861 GAATCAGGGG CGCTAGCAAG GAGGATCCTT TAACTCTGGC AACCCTCAAA ATTGAATGAG
     4921 ACATGCTACA CCTCCGGATA ATAAATATAT ATAAACGTAT ATAGATTTCA TAAAGTCTAA
     4981 CACACTAGAC TTATTTACTT CGTAATTAAG TCGTTAAACC GTGTGCTCTA CGACCAAAAC
     5041 TATAAAACCT TTAAGAACTT TCTTTTTTTA CAAGAAAAAA GAAATTAGAT AAATCTCTCA
     5101 TATCTTTTAT TCAATAATCG CATCCGATTG CAGTATAAAT TTAACGATCA CTCATCATGT
     5161 TCATATTTAT CAGAGGTCGT GCTATAATTA TACTAATTTT ATAAGGAGGA AAAAATATGG
     5221 GCATTTTTAG TATTTTTGTA ATCAGCACAG TTCATTATCA ACCAAACAAA AAATAAGTGG
     5281 TTATAATGAA TCGTTAATAA GCAAAATTCA TATAACCAAA TTAAAGAGGG TTATAAATGA
     5341 ACGAGAAAAA TATAAAACAC AGTCAAAACT TTATTACTTC AAAACATAAT ATAGATAAAA
     5401 TAATGACAAA TATAAGATTA AATGAACATG ATAATATCTT TGAAATCGGC TCAGGAAAAG
     5461 GCCATTTTAC CCTTGAATTA GTAAAGAGGT GTAATTTCGT AACTGCCATT GAAATAGACC
     5521 ATAAATTATG CAAAACTACA GAAAATAAAC TTGTTGATCA CGATAATTTC CAAGTTTTAA
     5581 ACAAGGATAT ATTGCAGTTT AAATTTCCTA AAAACCAATC CTATAAAATA TATGGTAATA
     5641 TACCTTATAA CATAAGTACG GATATAATAC GCAAAATTGT TTTTGATAGT ATAGCTAATG
     5701 AGATTTATTT AATCGTGGAA TACGGGTTTG CTAAAAGATT ATTAAATACA AAACGCTCAT
     5761 TGGCATTACT TTTAATGGCA GAAGTTGATA TTTCTATATT AAGTATGGTT CCAAGAGAAT
     5821 ATTTTCATCC TAAACCTAAA GTGAATAGCT CACTTATCAG ATTAAGTAGA AAAAAATCAA
     5881 GAATATCACA CAAAGATAAA CAAAAGTATA ATTATTTCGT TATGAAATGG GTTAACAAAG
     5941 AATACAAGAA AATATTTACA AAAAATCAAT TTAACAATTC CTTAAAACAT GCAGGAATTG
     6001 ACGATTTAAA CAATATTAGC TTTGAACAAT TCTTATCTCT TTTCAATAGC TATAAATTAT
     6061 TTAATAAGTA AGCTTGTTAA GGGATGCATA AACTGCATCC CTTAACTTGT TTTTCGTGTG
     6121 CCTATTTTTT GTGAATCGAT TATGTCTTTT GCGCAGTCGG CCGCTATACC CTCGTCTCAA
     6181 CCAAAGCAAT CAACCCATCA ACCACCTGGT CGTTGGGATT GTCCTGACCG AAGCGGGACA
     6241 GGTCCACGAG CAGGCAATGC TTGTTGGGCA TGGTGAGGTG GATGTCTTTC ACTTCCGGCA
     6301 CGCAGCCGAG GACTTTTTGC GCCATATCGT AAAGTGTGTG CTGAACGGAT TCGCTTTCGT
     6361 GTTCAGCGAA AGAGGCGAGA AGGAGATTCC ttaagaccca ctttcacatt taagttgttt
     6421 ttctaatccg catatgatca attcaaggcc gaataagaag gctggctctg caccttggtg
     6481 atcaaataat tcgatagctt gtcgtaataa tggcggcata ctatcagtag taggtgtttc
     6541 cctttcttct ttagcgactt gatgctcttg atcttccaat acgcaaccta aagtaaaatg
     6601 ccccacagcg ctgagtgcat ataatgcatt ctctagtgaa aaaccttgtt ggcataaaaa
     6661 ggctaattga ttttcgagag tttcatactg tttttctgta ggccgtgtac ctaaatgtac
     6721 ttttgctcca tcgcgatgac ttagtaaagc acatctaaaa cttttagcgt tattacgtaa
     6781 aaaatcttgc cagctttccc cttctaaagg gcaaaagtga gtatggtgcc tatctaacat
     6841 ctcaatggct aaggcgtcga gcaaagcccg cttatttttt acatgccaat acaatgtagg
     6901 ctgctctaca cctagcttct gggcgagttt acgggttgtt aaaccttcga ttccgacctc
     6961 attaagcagc tctaatgcgc tgttaatcac tttactttta tctaatctag acatcatAAG
     7021 TAGACTGTTG CGCGTTGGGG GTAGCGCCGG CTAACAAAGA CGCCTGGTAC AGCAGGAGTA
     7081 TCAAACCCGT ACAAAGGCAA CATCCTCACT TCGGTGAttt tcagtatccc tatcagtgat
     7141 agagaaggtg acttccctat cagtgataga gaCtataaaa ataaaaaact ttcatatact
     7201 taaggaggct ttccataATG ggttctcacc accaccacca tcacACAGCA ACTACAACGA
//
