# Supplementary material for: A genetic platform for a biocementation bacterium
Source: bioRxiv preprint, doi:10.64898/2025.12.05.692644, version 1 (2025-12-06)
Supplement: Plasmid Sequences [file 692644_file03.zip › Sporosarcina Plasmid Vectors/Promoter library variant plasmids/pGLU_511_108.gb]

LOCUS       pGLU_511_108            7202 bp ds-DNA     circular     02-DEC-2025
DEFINITION  .
FEATURES             Location/Qualifiers
ORIGIN
        1 TGGTGAGTAA GGGTGAAGCC GTGATTAAAG AGTTCATGCG CTTCAAAGTG CATATGGAGG
       61 GCTCAATGAA CGGCCATGAA TTTGAAATTG AAGGTGAAGG AGAAGGCCGT CCGTATGAGG
      121 GCACCCAGAC CGCCAAACTG AAAGTCACAA AGGGTGGCCC GCTGCCGTTT TCGTGGGATA
      181 TTTTATCCCC TCAATTCATG TACGGCAGCC GGGCGTTTAT TAAACACCCG GCGGATATCC
      241 CGGATTACTA TAAGCAATCT TTTCCAGAAG GCTTTAAATG GGAGCGCGTG ATGAATTTTG
      301 AAGACGGAGG TGCTGTTACC GTGACCCAGG ACACGAGCTT AGAAGACGGT ACCTTGATCT
      361 ATAAGGTAAA GCTGCGTGGT ACCAATTTCC CGCCGGATGG GCCAGTTATG CAGAAAAAGA
      421 CTATGGGCTG GGAAGCATCG ACGGAGCGTC TTTACCCCGA AGACGGCGTC CTGAAAGGCG
      481 ATATTAAAAT GGCCCTGCGA CTGAAAGACG GCGGTCGCTA CCTTGCAGAT TTCAAAACAA
      541 CGTATAAAGC GAAAAAACCT GTGCAGATGC CCGGGGCGTA CAACGTTGAT CGCAAACTAG
      601 ATATCACTTC ACACAACGAA GATTACACGG TAGTCGAACA GTATGAACGT AGCGAGGGGC
      661 GCCATAGCAC CGGAGGCATG GATGAACTCT ATAAATAAGC TTCGCTCGTG CTCGCCGCGA
      721 CCTTCCTCTT CATGCACCTC TTCGGCATCG GGCTGCACAA CGCTACAGAG GAGCTTTTCC
      781 GCTGCATAAC CCTGCTTCGG GGTCATTATA GCGATTTTTT CGGTATATCC ATCCTTTTTC
      841 GCACGATATA CAGGATTTTG CCAAAGGGTT CGTGTAGACT TTCCTTGGTG TATCCAACGG
      901 CGTCAGCCGG GCAGGATAGG TGAAGTAGGC CCACCCGCGA GCGGGTGTTC CTTCTTCACT
      961 GTCCCTTATT CGCACCTGGC GGTGCTCAAC GGGAATCCTG CTCTGCGAGG CTGGCCGTAC
     1021 GCTAGGTATA CTTGAGACCA CCCCAGGATA CATAGATTAC CACAACTCCG AGCCCTTCCA
     1081 CCTAGCGTGC TAACCACGCA CGCTATTGTT GTATAGGCTA GGTGGAGGCT CAGTGATGAT
     1141 AAGTCTGCGA TGGTGGATGC ATGTGTCATG GTCATAGCTG TTTCCTGTGT GAAATTGTTA
     1201 TCCGCTCAGA GGGCACAATC CTATTCCGCG CTATCCGACA ATCTCCAAGA CATTAGGTGG
     1261 AGTTCAGTTC GGCGTATGGC ATATGTCGCT GGAAAGAACA TGTGAGCAAA AGGCCAGCAA
     1321 AAGGCCAGGA ACCGTAAAAA GGCCGCGTTG CTGGCGTTac agctgggcgc gccccatgtc
     1381 agccgttaag tgttcctgtg tcactcaaaa ttgctttgag aggctctaag ggcttctcag
     1441 tgcgttacat ccctggcttg ttgtccacaa ccgttaaacc ttaaaggctt taaaagcctt
     1501 atatattctt ttttttctta taaaacttaa aaccttagag gctatttaag ttgctgattt
     1561 atattaattt tattgttcaa acatgagagc ttagtacgtg aaacatgaga gcttagtacg
     1621 ttagccatga gagcttagta cgttagccat gagggtttag ttcgttaaac atgagagctt
     1681 agtacgttaa acatgagagc ttagtacgtg aaacatgaga gcttagtacg tactatcaac
     1741 aggttgaact gctgatcttc agatcggcgc gccggccggc cGAAGATCCT TTGATCTTTT
     1801 CTACGGGGTC TGACGCTCTA TTCAACAAAG CCGCCGTCCC GTCAAGTCAG CGTAAATGGG
     1861 TAGGGGGCTT CAAATCGTCC CCCCATACGA TATAAGTTGT TACTAGTGCT TGGATTCTCA
     1921 CCAATAAAAA ACGCCCGGCG GCAACCGAGC GTTCTGAACA AATCCAGATG GAGTTCTGAG
     1981 GTCATTACTG GATCTATCAA CAGGAGTCCA AGCGAGCTCG ATATCAAATT ACGCCCCGCC
     2041 CTGCCACTCA TCGCAGTACT GTTGTAATTC ATTAAGCATT CTGCCGACAT GGAAGCCATC
     2101 ACAAACGGCA TGATGAACCT GAATCGCCAG CGGCATCAGC ACCTTGTCGC CTTGCGTATA
     2161 ATATTTGCCC ATGGTGAAAA CGGGGGCGAA GAAGTTGTCC ATATTGGCCA CGTTTAAATC
     2221 AAAACTGGTG AAACTCACCC AGGGATTGGC TGAGACGAAA AACATATTCT CAATAAACCC
     2281 TTTAGGGAAA TAGGCCAGGT TTTCACCGTA ACACGCCACA TCTTGCGAAT ATATGTGTAG
     2341 AAACTGCCGG AAATCGTCGT GGTATTCACT CCAGAGCGAT GAAAACGTTT CAGTTTGCTC
     2401 ATGGAAAACG GTGTAACAAG GGTGAACACT ATCCCATATC ACCAGCTCAC CGTCTTTCAT
     2461 TGCCATACGA AATTCCGGAT GAGCATTCAT CAGGCGGGCA AGAATGTGAA TAAAGGCCGG
     2521 ATAAAACTTG TGCTTATTTT TCTTTACGGT CTTTAAAAAG GCCGTAATAT CCAGCTGAAC
     2581 GGTCTGGTTA TAGGTACATT GAGCAACTGA CTGAAATGCC TCAAAATGTT CTTTACGATG
     2641 CCATTGGGAT ATATCAACGG TGGTATATCC AGTGATTTTT TTCTCCATTT TAGCTTCCTT
     2701 AGCTCCTGAA AATCTCGATA ACTCAAAAAA TACGCCCGGT AGTGATCTTA TTTCATTATG
     2761 GTGAAAGTTG GAACCTCTTA CGTGCCGATC AACGTCTCAT TGATACCTGA AACAAAACCC
     2821 ATCGTACGGC CAAGGAAGTC TCCAATAACT GTGATCCACC ACAAGCGCCA GGGTTTTCCC
     2881 AGTCACGACG TTGTAAAACG ACGGCCAGTC ATGCATAATC CGCACGCATC TGGAATAAGG
     2941 AAGTGCCATT CCGCCTGACC TTAGCGTGCG AACAGCACGC TATTGTTGTA TCATTACTCG
     3001 CATCCATTCT CAGGCTGTCT CGTCTCGTCT CCGAGGTCTC AGGAGAATGA GTCAGGGTCA
     3061 CGCGTAGGAC GCGTCGAGTA GGGTTTCTTG TCGACTCCAT GTCAGTTCCG CAGCCACACG
     3121 CCGTGTGAAG CTGGGGAGGT TCATTTGATA TGCCTCCTAA ATTTTTATCT AAAGTGAATT
     3181 TAGGAGGCTT ACTTGTCTGC TTTCTTCATT AGAATCAATC CTTTTTTAAA AGTCAATCCC
     3241 GTTTGTTGAA CTACTCTTTA ATAAAATAAT TTTTCCGTTC CCAATTCCAC ATTGCAATAA
     3301 TAGAAAATCC ATCTTCATCG GCTTTTTCGT CATCATCTGT ATGAATCAAA TCGCCTTCTT
     3361 CTGTGTCATC AAGGTTTAAT TTTTTATGTA TTTCTTTTAA CAAACCACCA TAGGAGATTA
     3421 ACCTTTTACG GTGTAAACCT TCCTCCAAAT CAGACAAACG TTTCAAATTC TTTTCTTCAT
     3481 CATCGGTCAT AAAATCCGTA TCCTTTACAG GATATTTTGC AGTTTCGTCA ATTGCCGATT
     3541 GTATATCCGA TTTATATTTA TTTTTCGGTC GAATCATTTG AACTTTTACA TTTGGATCAT
     3601 AGTCTAATTT CATTGCCTTT TTCCAAAATT GAATCCATTG TTTTTGATTC ACGTAGTTTT
     3661 CTGTATTCTT AAAATAAGTT GGTTCCACAC ATACCAATAC ATGCATGTGC TGATTATAAG
     3721 AATTATCTTT ATTATTTATT GTCACTTCCG TTGCACGCAT AAAACCAACA AGATTTTTAT
     3781 TAATTTTTTT ATATTGCATC ATTCGGCGAA ATCCTTGAGC CATATCTGAC AAACTCTTAT
     3841 TTAATTCTTC GCCATCATAA ACATTTTTAA CTGTTAATGT GAGAAACAAC CAACGAACTG
     3901 TTGGCTTTTG TTTAATAACT TCAGCAACAA CCTTTTGTGA CTGAATGCCA TGTTTCATTG
     3961 CTCTCCTCCA GTTGCACATT GGACAAAGCC TGGATTTACA AAACCACACT CGATACAACT
     4021 TTCTTTCGCC TGTTTCACGA TTTTGTTTAT ACTCTAATAT TTCAGCACAA TCTTTTACTC
     4081 TTTCAGCCTT TTTAAATTCA AGAATATGCA GAAGTTCAAA GTAATCAACA TTAGCGATTT
     4141 TCTTTTCTCT CCATGGCCTC ACTTTTCCAC TTTTTGTCTT GTCCACTAAA ACCCTTGATT
     4201 TTTCATCTGA ATAAATGCTA CTATTAGGAC ACATAATATT AAAAGAAACC CCCATCTATT
     4261 TAGTTATTTG TTTGGTCACT TATAACTTTA ACAGATGGGG TTTTTCTGTG CAACCAATTT
     4321 TAAGGGTTTT CAATACTTTA AAACACATAC ATACCAACAC TTCAACGCAC CTTTCAGCAA
     4381 CTAAAATAAA AATGACGTTA TTTCTATATG TATCAAGAAT AGAAAGAACT CGTTTTTCGC
     4441 TACGCTCAAA ACGCAAAAAA AGCACTCATT CGAGTGCTTT TTCTTATCGC TCCAAATCAT
     4501 GCGATTTTTT CCTCTTTGCT TTTCTTTGCT CACGAAGTTC TCGATCACGC TGCAAAACAT
     4561 CTTGAAGCGA AAAAGTATTC TTCTTTTCTT CCGATCGCTC ATGCTGACGC ACGAAAAGCC
     4621 CTCTAGGCGC ATAGGAACAA CTCCTAAATG CATGTGAGGG GTTTTCTCGT CCATGTGAAC
     4681 AGTCGCATAC GCAATATTTT GTTTCCCATA CTGCATTAAT GAATCGGCCA ACGCGCGGGG
     4741 AGAGGCGGTT TGCGTATTGG GCGCTCTTGC GCTTCCTCGC TCACTGACTC GCTGCGCTCG
     4801 GTCGTTCGGC TGCGGCGAGC GGTATCAGCT CACTCAAAGG CGGTAATACG GTTATCCACA
     4861 GAATCAGGGG CGCTAGCAAG GAGGATCCTT TAACTCTGGC AACCCTCAAA ATTGAATGAG
     4921 ACATGCTACA CCTCCGGATA ATAAATATAT ATAAACGTAT ATAGATTTCA TAAAGTCTAA
     4981 CACACTAGAC TTATTTACTT CGTAATTAAG TCGTTAAACC GTGTGCTCTA CGACCAAAAC
     5041 TATAAAACCT TTAAGAACTT TCTTTTTTTA CAAGAAAAAA GAAATTAGAT AAATCTCTCA
     5101 TATCTTTTAT TCAATAATCG CATCCGATTG CAGTATAAAT TTAACGATCA CTCATCATGT
     5161 TCATATTTAT CAGAGGTCGT GCTATAATTA TACTAATTTT ATAAGGAGGA AAAAATATGG
     5221 GCATTTTTAG TATTTTTGTA ATCAGCACAG TTCATTATCA ACCAAACAAA AAATAAGTGG
     5281 TTATAATGAA TCGTTAATAA GCAAAATTCA TATAACCAAA TTAAAGAGGG TTATAAATGA
     5341 ACGAGAAAAA TATAAAACAC AGTCAAAACT TTATTACTTC AAAACATAAT ATAGATAAAA
     5401 TAATGACAAA TATAAGATTA AATGAACATG ATAATATCTT TGAAATCGGC TCAGGAAAAG
     5461 GCCATTTTAC CCTTGAATTA GTAAAGAGGT GTAATTTCGT AACTGCCATT GAAATAGACC
     5521 ATAAATTATG CAAAACTACA GAAAATAAAC TTGTTGATCA CGATAATTTC CAAGTTTTAA
     5581 ACAAGGATAT ATTGCAGTTT AAATTTCCTA AAAACCAATC CTATAAAATA TATGGTAATA
     5641 TACCTTATAA CATAAGTACG GATATAATAC GCAAAATTGT TTTTGATAGT ATAGCTAATG
     5701 AGATTTATTT AATCGTGGAA TACGGGTTTG CTAAAAGATT ATTAAATACA AAACGCTCAT
     5761 TGGCATTACT TTTAATGGCA GAAGTTGATA TTTCTATATT AAGTATGGTT CCAAGAGAAT
     5821 ATTTTCATCC TAAACCTAAA GTGAATAGCT CACTTATCAG ATTAAGTAGA AAAAAATCAA
     5881 GAATATCACA CAAAGATAAA CAAAAGTATA ATTATTTCGT TATGAAATGG GTTAACAAAG
     5941 AATACAAGAA AATATTTACA AAAAATCAAT TTAACAATTC CTTAAAACAT GCAGGAATTG
     6001 ACGATTTAAA CAATATTAGC TTTGAACAAT TCTTATCTCT TTTCAATAGC TATAAATTAT
     6061 TTAATAAGTA AGCTTGTTAA GGGATGCATA AACTGCATCC CTTAACTTGT TTTTCGTGTG
     6121 CCTATTTTTT GTGAATCGAT TATGTCTTTT GCGCAGTCGG CCGCTATACC CTCGTCTCAA
     6181 CCAAAGCAAT CAACCCATCA ACCACCTGGT CGTTGGGATT GTCCTGACCG AAGCGGGACA
     6241 GGTCCACGAG CAGGCAATGC TTGTTGGGCA TGGTGAGGTG GATGTCTTTC ACTTCCGGCA
     6301 CGCAGCCGAG GACTTTTTGC GCCATATCGT AAAGTGTGTG CTGAACGGAT TCGCTTTCGT
     6361 GTTCAGCGAA AGAGGCGAGA AGGAGATTCC ttaagaccca ctttcacatt taagttgttt
     6421 ttctaatccg catatgatca attcaaggcc gaataagaag gctggctctg caccttggtg
     6481 atcaaataat tcgatagctt gtcgtaataa tggcggcata ctatcagtag taggtgtttc
     6541 cctttcttct ttagcgactt gatgctcttg atcttccaat acgcaaccta aagtaaaatg
     6601 ccccacagcg ctgagtgcat ataatgcatt ctctagtgaa aaaccttgtt ggcataaaaa
     6661 ggctaattga ttttcgagag tttcatactg tttttctgta ggccgtgtac ctaaatgtac
     6721 ttttgctcca tcgcgatgac ttagtaaagc acatctaaaa cttttagcgt tattacgtaa
     6781 aaaatcttgc cagctttccc cttctaaagg gcaaaagtga gtatggtgcc tatctaacat
     6841 ctcaatggct aaggcgtcga gcaaagcccg cttatttttt acatgccaat acaatgtagg
     6901 ctgctctaca cctagcttct gggcgagttt acgggttgtt aaaccttcga ttccgacctc
     6961 attaagcagc tctaatgcgc tgttaatcac tttactttta tctaatctag acatcatTTA
     7021 TTCTCATCTC CTTTACCCTT GTGTACTAGT ACTGCTTGGT ATATTTATAG TGTATTATAA
     7081 CAACGAGTCA AATGTCAACA CATTTTTGAA GTTTTTAGAT AAAATAGGAT AGAGTCTATT
     7141 TTGAAGGGGC GATATTAAAA TGggttctca ccaccaccac catcacAGCA CGAGTTCAGC
     7201 GA
//
