# Supplementary material for: A genetic platform for a biocementation bacterium
Source: bioRxiv preprint, doi:10.64898/2025.12.05.692644, version 1 (2025-12-06)
Supplement: Plasmid Sequences [file 692644_file03.zip › Sporosarcina Plasmid Vectors/Promoter library variant plasmids/pGLU_511_23.gb]

LOCUS       pGLU_511_23             7260 bp ds-DNA     circular     02-DEC-2025
DEFINITION  .
FEATURES             Location/Qualifiers
     prokaryote t... 703..760
                     /label="TAmarelleT7"
                     /ApEinfo_revcolor="#f58a5e"
                     /ApEinfo_fwdcolor="#f58a5e"
     miscellaneous   774..1019
                     /label="oriT"
                     /ApEinfo_revcolor="#84b0dc"
                     /ApEinfo_fwdcolor="#84b0dc"
     miscellaneous   1043..1082
                     /label="UNSX"
                     /ApEinfo_revcolor="#9eafd2"
                     /ApEinfo_fwdcolor="#9eafd2"
     prokaryote p... 1083..1114
                     /label="L2U8H11"
                     /ApEinfo_revcolor="#75c6a9"
                     /ApEinfo_fwdcolor="#75c6a9"
     primer_bind     complement(1167..1187)
                     /label="M13-rev"
                     /ApEinfo_revcolor="#85dae9"
                     /ApEinfo_fwdcolor="#85dae9"
     primer_bind     complement(1171..1187)
                     /label="M13 rev"
                     /ApEinfo_revcolor="#c7b0e3"
                     /ApEinfo_fwdcolor="#c7b0e3"
     ori             1377..1765
                     /label="R6K ORI"
                     /ApEinfo_revcolor="#85dae9"
                     /ApEinfo_fwdcolor="#85dae9"
     terminator      1914..2008
                     /label="lambda t0 terminator"
                     /ApEinfo_revcolor="#faac61"
                     /ApEinfo_fwdcolor="#faac61"
     CDS             complement(2029..2688)
                     /label="cat"
                     /ApEinfo_revcolor="#ffef86"
                     /ApEinfo_fwdcolor="#ffef86"
     promoter        complement(2689..2791)
                     /label="Pcat"
                     /ApEinfo_revcolor="#9eafd2"
                     /ApEinfo_fwdcolor="#9eafd2"
     primer_bind     2892..2909
                     /label="M13-fwd"
                     /ApEinfo_revcolor="#85dae9"
                     /ApEinfo_fwdcolor="#85dae9"
     primer_bind     2893..2909
                     /label="M13 fwd"
                     /ApEinfo_revcolor="#d59687"
                     /ApEinfo_fwdcolor="#d59687"
     prokaryote t... 2962..2991
                     /label="L2U5H11"
                     /ApEinfo_revcolor="#f8d3a9"
                     /ApEinfo_fwdcolor="#f8d3a9"
     miscellaneous   2992..3031
                     /label="UNS1"
                     /ApEinfo_revcolor="#9eafd2"
                     /ApEinfo_fwdcolor="#9eafd2"
     spacer          2992..3031
                     /label="UNS_1"
                     /ApEinfo_revcolor="#c6c9d1"
                     /ApEinfo_fwdcolor="#c6c9d1"
     Primer site     3055..3084
                     /label="F-skpp-asm-15-mer-2x"
                     /ApEinfo_revcolor="#f58a5e"
                     /ApEinfo_fwdcolor="#f58a5e"
     misc_feature    3055..3084
                     /label="F primer binding"
                     /ApEinfo_revcolor="#d6b295"
                     /ApEinfo_fwdcolor="#d6b295"
     ORI barcode     3055..3134
                     /label="ORI_BC_30"
                     /ApEinfo_revcolor="#faac61"
                     /ApEinfo_fwdcolor="#faac61"
     Barcode         3085..3104
                     /label="BC.0030"
                     /ApEinfo_revcolor="#c6c9d1"
                     /ApEinfo_fwdcolor="#c6c9d1"
     Primer site     3105..3134
                     /label="R-skpp-asm-15-mer-2x"
                     /ApEinfo_revcolor="#f58a5e"
                     /ApEinfo_fwdcolor="#f58a5e"
     misc_feature    complement(3105..3134)
                     /label="R primer binding"
                     /ApEinfo_revcolor="#d6b295"
                     /ApEinfo_fwdcolor="#d6b295"
     ORI             3139..4870
                     /label="pTHT15 ORI"
                     /ApEinfo_revcolor="#f58a5e"
                     /ApEinfo_fwdcolor="#f58a5e"
     prokaryote p... 4884..5335
                     /label="PermC"
                     /ApEinfo_revcolor="#faac61"
                     /ApEinfo_fwdcolor="#faac61"
     RBS             5204..5214
                     /label="bsRBS"
                     /ApEinfo_revcolor="#b7e6d7"
                     /ApEinfo_fwdcolor="#b7e6d7"
     CDS             5337..6071
                     /label="ermC"
                     /ApEinfo_revcolor="#ffef86"
                     /ApEinfo_fwdcolor="#ffef86"
     prokaryote t... 6076..6161
                     /label="TermC"
                     /ApEinfo_revcolor="#f8d3a9"
                     /ApEinfo_fwdcolor="#f8d3a9"
     misc_feature    6170..6209
                     /label="UNS_8"
                     /ApEinfo_revcolor="#c6c9d1"
                     /ApEinfo_fwdcolor="#c6c9d1"
     prokaryote t... complement(6210..6390)
                     /label="TAmarelleT9"
                     /ApEinfo_revcolor="#f58a5e"
                     /ApEinfo_fwdcolor="#f58a5e"
     misc_feature    complement(6394..7017)
                     /label="tetR"
                     /ApEinfo_revcolor="#f58a5e"
                     /ApEinfo_fwdcolor="#f58a5e"
     prokaryote p... 7018..7117
                     /label="P10"
                     /ApEinfo_revcolor="#f58a5e"
                     /ApEinfo_fwdcolor="#f58a5e"
     prokaryote p... 7118..7217
                     /label="P1_dp"
                     /ApEinfo_revcolor="#f58a5e"
                     /ApEinfo_fwdcolor="#f58a5e"
     misc_feature    7127..7145
                     /label="Tet Operator"
                     /ApEinfo_revcolor="#84b0dc"
                     /ApEinfo_fwdcolor="#84b0dc"
     misc_feature    7182..7200
                     /label="Tet Operator"
                     /ApEinfo_revcolor="#84b0dc"
                     /ApEinfo_fwdcolor="#84b0dc"
     NGS barcode     7245..7259
                     /label="Barcode 23"
                     /ApEinfo_revcolor="#faac61"
                     /ApEinfo_fwdcolor="#faac61"
     CDS             7260..698
                     /label="mScarlet-I"
                     /ApEinfo_revcolor="#ffef86"
                     /ApEinfo_fwdcolor="#ffef86"
ORIGIN
        1 TGGTGAGTAA GGGTGAAGCC GTGATTAAAG AGTTCATGCG CTTCAAAGTG CATATGGAGG
       61 GCTCAATGAA CGGCCATGAA TTTGAAATTG AAGGTGAAGG AGAAGGCCGT CCGTATGAGG
      121 GCACCCAGAC CGCCAAACTG AAAGTCACAA AGGGTGGCCC GCTGCCGTTT TCGTGGGATA
      181 TTTTATCCCC TCAATTCATG TACGGCAGCC GGGCGTTTAT TAAACACCCG GCGGATATCC
      241 CGGATTACTA TAAGCAATCT TTTCCAGAAG GCTTTAAATG GGAGCGCGTG ATGAATTTTG
      301 AAGACGGAGG TGCTGTTACC GTGACCCAGG ACACGAGCTT AGAAGACGGT ACCTTGATCT
      361 ATAAGGTAAA GCTGCGTGGT ACCAATTTCC CGCCGGATGG GCCAGTTATG CAGAAAAAGA
      421 CTATGGGCTG GGAAGCATCG ACGGAGCGTC TTTACCCCGA AGACGGCGTC CTGAAAGGCG
      481 ATATTAAAAT GGCCCTGCGA CTGAAAGACG GCGGTCGCTA CCTTGCAGAT TTCAAAACAA
      541 CGTATAAAGC GAAAAAACCT GTGCAGATGC CCGGGGCGTA CAACGTTGAT CGCAAACTAG
      601 ATATCACTTC ACACAACGAA GATTACACGG TAGTCGAACA GTATGAACGT AGCGAGGGGC
      661 GCCATAGCAC CGGAGGCATG GATGAACTCT ATAAATAAGC TTCGCTCGTG CTCGCCGCGA
      721 CCTTCCTCTT CATGCACCTC TTCGGCATCG GGCTGCACAA CGCTACAGAG GAGCTTTTCC
      781 GCTGCATAAC CCTGCTTCGG GGTCATTATA GCGATTTTTT CGGTATATCC ATCCTTTTTC
      841 GCACGATATA CAGGATTTTG CCAAAGGGTT CGTGTAGACT TTCCTTGGTG TATCCAACGG
      901 CGTCAGCCGG GCAGGATAGG TGAAGTAGGC CCACCCGCGA GCGGGTGTTC CTTCTTCACT
      961 GTCCCTTATT CGCACCTGGC GGTGCTCAAC GGGAATCCTG CTCTGCGAGG CTGGCCGTAC
     1021 GCTAGGTATA CTTGAGACCA CCCCAGGATA CATAGATTAC CACAACTCCG AGCCCTTCCA
     1081 CCTAGCGTGC TAACCACGCA CGCTATTGTT GTATAGGCTA GGTGGAGGCT CAGTGATGAT
     1141 AAGTCTGCGA TGGTGGATGC ATGTGTCATG GTCATAGCTG TTTCCTGTGT GAAATTGTTA
     1201 TCCGCTCAGA GGGCACAATC CTATTCCGCG CTATCCGACA ATCTCCAAGA CATTAGGTGG
     1261 AGTTCAGTTC GGCGTATGGC ATATGTCGCT GGAAAGAACA TGTGAGCAAA AGGCCAGCAA
     1321 AAGGCCAGGA ACCGTAAAAA GGCCGCGTTG CTGGCGTTac agctgggcgc gccccatgtc
     1381 agccgttaag tgttcctgtg tcactcaaaa ttgctttgag aggctctaag ggcttctcag
     1441 tgcgttacat ccctggcttg ttgtccacaa ccgttaaacc ttaaaggctt taaaagcctt
     1501 atatattctt ttttttctta taaaacttaa aaccttagag gctatttaag ttgctgattt
     1561 atattaattt tattgttcaa acatgagagc ttagtacgtg aaacatgaga gcttagtacg
     1621 ttagccatga gagcttagta cgttagccat gagggtttag ttcgttaaac atgagagctt
     1681 agtacgttaa acatgagagc ttagtacgtg aaacatgaga gcttagtacg tactatcaac
     1741 aggttgaact gctgatcttc agatcggcgc gccggccggc cGAAGATCCT TTGATCTTTT
     1801 CTACGGGGTC TGACGCTCTA TTCAACAAAG CCGCCGTCCC GTCAAGTCAG CGTAAATGGG
     1861 TAGGGGGCTT CAAATCGTCC CCCCATACGA TATAAGTTGT TACTAGTGCT TGGATTCTCA
     1921 CCAATAAAAA ACGCCCGGCG GCAACCGAGC GTTCTGAACA AATCCAGATG GAGTTCTGAG
     1981 GTCATTACTG GATCTATCAA CAGGAGTCCA AGCGAGCTCG ATATCAAATT ACGCCCCGCC
     2041 CTGCCACTCA TCGCAGTACT GTTGTAATTC ATTAAGCATT CTGCCGACAT GGAAGCCATC
     2101 ACAAACGGCA TGATGAACCT GAATCGCCAG CGGCATCAGC ACCTTGTCGC CTTGCGTATA
     2161 ATATTTGCCC ATGGTGAAAA CGGGGGCGAA GAAGTTGTCC ATATTGGCCA CGTTTAAATC
     2221 AAAACTGGTG AAACTCACCC AGGGATTGGC TGAGACGAAA AACATATTCT CAATAAACCC
     2281 TTTAGGGAAA TAGGCCAGGT TTTCACCGTA ACACGCCACA TCTTGCGAAT ATATGTGTAG
     2341 AAACTGCCGG AAATCGTCGT GGTATTCACT CCAGAGCGAT GAAAACGTTT CAGTTTGCTC
     2401 ATGGAAAACG GTGTAACAAG GGTGAACACT ATCCCATATC ACCAGCTCAC CGTCTTTCAT
     2461 TGCCATACGA AATTCCGGAT GAGCATTCAT CAGGCGGGCA AGAATGTGAA TAAAGGCCGG
     2521 ATAAAACTTG TGCTTATTTT TCTTTACGGT CTTTAAAAAG GCCGTAATAT CCAGCTGAAC
     2581 GGTCTGGTTA TAGGTACATT GAGCAACTGA CTGAAATGCC TCAAAATGTT CTTTACGATG
     2641 CCATTGGGAT ATATCAACGG TGGTATATCC AGTGATTTTT TTCTCCATTT TAGCTTCCTT
     2701 AGCTCCTGAA AATCTCGATA ACTCAAAAAA TACGCCCGGT AGTGATCTTA TTTCATTATG
     2761 GTGAAAGTTG GAACCTCTTA CGTGCCGATC AACGTCTCAT TGATACCTGA AACAAAACCC
     2821 ATCGTACGGC CAAGGAAGTC TCCAATAACT GTGATCCACC ACAAGCGCCA GGGTTTTCCC
     2881 AGTCACGACG TTGTAAAACG ACGGCCAGTC ATGCATAATC CGCACGCATC TGGAATAAGG
     2941 AAGTGCCATT CCGCCTGACC TTAGCGTGCG AACAGCACGC TATTGTTGTA TCATTACTCG
     3001 CATCCATTCT CAGGCTGTCT CGTCTCGTCT CCGAGGTCTC AGGAGAATGA GTCAGGGTCA
     3061 CGCGTAGGAC GCGTCGAGTA GGGTTTCTTG TCGACTCCAT GTCAGTTCCG CAGCCACACG
     3121 CCGTGTGAAG CTGGGGAGGT TCATTTGATA TGCCTCCTAA ATTTTTATCT AAAGTGAATT
     3181 TAGGAGGCTT ACTTGTCTGC TTTCTTCATT AGAATCAATC CTTTTTTAAA AGTCAATCCC
     3241 GTTTGTTGAA CTACTCTTTA ATAAAATAAT TTTTCCGTTC CCAATTCCAC ATTGCAATAA
     3301 TAGAAAATCC ATCTTCATCG GCTTTTTCGT CATCATCTGT ATGAATCAAA TCGCCTTCTT
     3361 CTGTGTCATC AAGGTTTAAT TTTTTATGTA TTTCTTTTAA CAAACCACCA TAGGAGATTA
     3421 ACCTTTTACG GTGTAAACCT TCCTCCAAAT CAGACAAACG TTTCAAATTC TTTTCTTCAT
     3481 CATCGGTCAT AAAATCCGTA TCCTTTACAG GATATTTTGC AGTTTCGTCA ATTGCCGATT
     3541 GTATATCCGA TTTATATTTA TTTTTCGGTC GAATCATTTG AACTTTTACA TTTGGATCAT
     3601 AGTCTAATTT CATTGCCTTT TTCCAAAATT GAATCCATTG TTTTTGATTC ACGTAGTTTT
     3661 CTGTATTCTT AAAATAAGTT GGTTCCACAC ATACCAATAC ATGCATGTGC TGATTATAAG
     3721 AATTATCTTT ATTATTTATT GTCACTTCCG TTGCACGCAT AAAACCAACA AGATTTTTAT
     3781 TAATTTTTTT ATATTGCATC ATTCGGCGAA ATCCTTGAGC CATATCTGAC AAACTCTTAT
     3841 TTAATTCTTC GCCATCATAA ACATTTTTAA CTGTTAATGT GAGAAACAAC CAACGAACTG
     3901 TTGGCTTTTG TTTAATAACT TCAGCAACAA CCTTTTGTGA CTGAATGCCA TGTTTCATTG
     3961 CTCTCCTCCA GTTGCACATT GGACAAAGCC TGGATTTACA AAACCACACT CGATACAACT
     4021 TTCTTTCGCC TGTTTCACGA TTTTGTTTAT ACTCTAATAT TTCAGCACAA TCTTTTACTC
     4081 TTTCAGCCTT TTTAAATTCA AGAATATGCA GAAGTTCAAA GTAATCAACA TTAGCGATTT
     4141 TCTTTTCTCT CCATGGCCTC ACTTTTCCAC TTTTTGTCTT GTCCACTAAA ACCCTTGATT
     4201 TTTCATCTGA ATAAATGCTA CTATTAGGAC ACATAATATT AAAAGAAACC CCCATCTATT
     4261 TAGTTATTTG TTTGGTCACT TATAACTTTA ACAGATGGGG TTTTTCTGTG CAACCAATTT
     4321 TAAGGGTTTT CAATACTTTA AAACACATAC ATACCAACAC TTCAACGCAC CTTTCAGCAA
     4381 CTAAAATAAA AATGACGTTA TTTCTATATG TATCAAGAAT AGAAAGAACT CGTTTTTCGC
     4441 TACGCTCAAA ACGCAAAAAA AGCACTCATT CGAGTGCTTT TTCTTATCGC TCCAAATCAT
     4501 GCGATTTTTT CCTCTTTGCT TTTCTTTGCT CACGAAGTTC TCGATCACGC TGCAAAACAT
     4561 CTTGAAGCGA AAAAGTATTC TTCTTTTCTT CCGATCGCTC ATGCTGACGC ACGAAAAGCC
     4621 CTCTAGGCGC ATAGGAACAA CTCCTAAATG CATGTGAGGG GTTTTCTCGT CCATGTGAAC
     4681 AGTCGCATAC GCAATATTTT GTTTCCCATA CTGCATTAAT GAATCGGCCA ACGCGCGGGG
     4741 AGAGGCGGTT TGCGTATTGG GCGCTCTTGC GCTTCCTCGC TCACTGACTC GCTGCGCTCG
     4801 GTCGTTCGGC TGCGGCGAGC GGTATCAGCT CACTCAAAGG CGGTAATACG GTTATCCACA
     4861 GAATCAGGGG CGCTAGCAAG GAGGATCCTT TAACTCTGGC AACCCTCAAA ATTGAATGAG
     4921 ACATGCTACA CCTCCGGATA ATAAATATAT ATAAACGTAT ATAGATTTCA TAAAGTCTAA
     4981 CACACTAGAC TTATTTACTT CGTAATTAAG TCGTTAAACC GTGTGCTCTA CGACCAAAAC
     5041 TATAAAACCT TTAAGAACTT TCTTTTTTTA CAAGAAAAAA GAAATTAGAT AAATCTCTCA
     5101 TATCTTTTAT TCAATAATCG CATCCGATTG CAGTATAAAT TTAACGATCA CTCATCATGT
     5161 TCATATTTAT CAGAGGTCGT GCTATAATTA TACTAATTTT ATAAGGAGGA AAAAATATGG
     5221 GCATTTTTAG TATTTTTGTA ATCAGCACAG TTCATTATCA ACCAAACAAA AAATAAGTGG
     5281 TTATAATGAA TCGTTAATAA GCAAAATTCA TATAACCAAA TTAAAGAGGG TTATAAATGA
     5341 ACGAGAAAAA TATAAAACAC AGTCAAAACT TTATTACTTC AAAACATAAT ATAGATAAAA
     5401 TAATGACAAA TATAAGATTA AATGAACATG ATAATATCTT TGAAATCGGC TCAGGAAAAG
     5461 GCCATTTTAC CCTTGAATTA GTAAAGAGGT GTAATTTCGT AACTGCCATT GAAATAGACC
     5521 ATAAATTATG CAAAACTACA GAAAATAAAC TTGTTGATCA CGATAATTTC CAAGTTTTAA
     5581 ACAAGGATAT ATTGCAGTTT AAATTTCCTA AAAACCAATC CTATAAAATA TATGGTAATA
     5641 TACCTTATAA CATAAGTACG GATATAATAC GCAAAATTGT TTTTGATAGT ATAGCTAATG
     5701 AGATTTATTT AATCGTGGAA TACGGGTTTG CTAAAAGATT ATTAAATACA AAACGCTCAT
     5761 TGGCATTACT TTTAATGGCA GAAGTTGATA TTTCTATATT AAGTATGGTT CCAAGAGAAT
     5821 ATTTTCATCC TAAACCTAAA GTGAATAGCT CACTTATCAG ATTAAGTAGA AAAAAATCAA
     5881 GAATATCACA CAAAGATAAA CAAAAGTATA ATTATTTCGT TATGAAATGG GTTAACAAAG
     5941 AATACAAGAA AATATTTACA AAAAATCAAT TTAACAATTC CTTAAAACAT GCAGGAATTG
     6001 ACGATTTAAA CAATATTAGC TTTGAACAAT TCTTATCTCT TTTCAATAGC TATAAATTAT
     6061 TTAATAAGTA AGCTTGTTAA GGGATGCATA AACTGCATCC CTTAACTTGT TTTTCGTGTG
     6121 CCTATTTTTT GTGAATCGAT TATGTCTTTT GCGCAGTCGG CCGCTATACC CTCGTCTCAA
     6181 CCAAAGCAAT CAACCCATCA ACCACCTGGT CGTTGGGATT GTCCTGACCG AAGCGGGACA
     6241 GGTCCACGAG CAGGCAATGC TTGTTGGGCA TGGTGAGGTG GATGTCTTTC ACTTCCGGCA
     6301 CGCAGCCGAG GACTTTTTGC GCCATATCGT AAAGTGTGTG CTGAACGGAT TCGCTTTCGT
     6361 GTTCAGCGAA AGAGGCGAGA AGGAGATTCC ttaagaccca ctttcacatt taagttgttt
     6421 ttctaatccg catatgatca attcaaggcc gaataagaag gctggctctg caccttggtg
     6481 atcaaataat tcgatagctt gtcgtaataa tggcggcata ctatcagtag taggtgtttc
     6541 cctttcttct ttagcgactt gatgctcttg atcttccaat acgcaaccta aagtaaaatg
     6601 ccccacagcg ctgagtgcat ataatgcatt ctctagtgaa aaaccttgtt ggcataaaaa
     6661 ggctaattga ttttcgagag tttcatactg tttttctgta ggccgtgtac ctaaatgtac
     6721 ttttgctcca tcgcgatgac ttagtaaagc acatctaaaa cttttagcgt tattacgtaa
     6781 aaaatcttgc cagctttccc cttctaaagg gcaaaagtga gtatggtgcc tatctaacat
     6841 ctcaatggct aaggcgtcga gcaaagcccg cttatttttt acatgccaat acaatgtagg
     6901 ctgctctaca cctagcttct gggcgagttt acgggttgtt aaaccttcga ttccgacctc
     6961 attaagcagc tctaatgcgc tgttaatcac tttactttta tctaatctag acatcatACT
     7021 TAAAACATCC TTCCAGATTA TCTTCTGTTA GTATACACAA AAAAAGATGA TGATGCCCTA
     7081 AAAGAGCACC ATCACCGTAT GAGTTTTTCA AAATCTTttt tcagtatccc tatcagtgat
     7141 agagaaggtg actggggatt aatctccagt acctataaaa atccctatca gtgatagaga
     7201 taaggaggct ttccataATG ggttctcacc accaccacca tcacACAGCT ACTTCAGCGA
//
