# Supplementary material for: A genetic platform for a biocementation bacterium
Source: bioRxiv preprint, doi:10.64898/2025.12.05.692644, version 1 (2025-12-06)
Supplement: Plasmid Sequences [file 692644_file03.zip › Sporosarcina Plasmid Vectors/Promoter library variant plasmids/pGLU_511_72.gb]

LOCUS       pGLU_511_72             7260 bp ds-DNA     circular     02-DEC-2025
DEFINITION  .
FEATURES             Location/Qualifiers
     prokaryote t... 703..760
                     /label="TAmarelleT7"
                     /ApEinfo_revcolor="#f58a5e"
                     /ApEinfo_fwdcolor="#f58a5e"
     miscellaneous   774..1019
                     /label="oriT"
                     /ApEinfo_revcolor="#84b0dc"
                     /ApEinfo_fwdcolor="#84b0dc"
     miscellaneous   1043..1082
                     /label="UNSX"
                     /ApEinfo_revcolor="#9eafd2"
                     /ApEinfo_fwdcolor="#9eafd2"
     prokaryote p... 1083..1114
                     /label="L2U8H11"
                     /ApEinfo_revcolor="#75c6a9"
                     /ApEinfo_fwdcolor="#75c6a9"
     primer_bind     complement(1167..1187)
                     /label="M13-rev"
                     /ApEinfo_revcolor="#85dae9"
                     /ApEinfo_fwdcolor="#85dae9"
     primer_bind     complement(1171..1187)
                     /label="M13 rev"
                     /ApEinfo_revcolor="#c7b0e3"
                     /ApEinfo_fwdcolor="#c7b0e3"
     ori             1377..1765
                     /label="R6K ORI"
                     /ApEinfo_revcolor="#85dae9"
                     /ApEinfo_fwdcolor="#85dae9"
     terminator      1914..2008
                     /label="lambda t0 terminator"
                     /ApEinfo_revcolor="#faac61"
                     /ApEinfo_fwdcolor="#faac61"
     CDS             complement(2029..2688)
                     /label="cat"
                     /ApEinfo_revcolor="#ffef86"
                     /ApEinfo_fwdcolor="#ffef86"
     promoter        complement(2689..2791)
                     /label="Pcat"
                     /ApEinfo_revcolor="#9eafd2"
                     /ApEinfo_fwdcolor="#9eafd2"
     primer_bind     2892..2909
                     /label="M13-fwd"
                     /ApEinfo_revcolor="#85dae9"
                     /ApEinfo_fwdcolor="#85dae9"
     primer_bind     2893..2909
                     /label="M13 fwd"
                     /ApEinfo_revcolor="#d59687"
                     /ApEinfo_fwdcolor="#d59687"
     prokaryote t... 2962..2991
                     /label="L2U5H11"
                     /ApEinfo_revcolor="#f8d3a9"
                     /ApEinfo_fwdcolor="#f8d3a9"
     spacer          2992..3031
                     /label="UNS_1"
                     /ApEinfo_revcolor="#c6c9d1"
                     /ApEinfo_fwdcolor="#c6c9d1"
     miscellaneous   2992..3031
                     /label="UNS1"
                     /ApEinfo_revcolor="#9eafd2"
                     /ApEinfo_fwdcolor="#9eafd2"
     Primer site     3055..3084
                     /label="F-skpp-asm-15-mer-2x"
                     /ApEinfo_revcolor="#f58a5e"
                     /ApEinfo_fwdcolor="#f58a5e"
     misc_feature    3055..3084
                     /label="F primer binding"
                     /ApEinfo_revcolor="#d6b295"
                     /ApEinfo_fwdcolor="#d6b295"
     ORI barcode     3055..3134
                     /label="ORI_BC_30"
                     /ApEinfo_revcolor="#faac61"
                     /ApEinfo_fwdcolor="#faac61"
     Barcode         3085..3104
                     /label="BC.0030"
                     /ApEinfo_revcolor="#c6c9d1"
                     /ApEinfo_fwdcolor="#c6c9d1"
     Primer site     3105..3134
                     /label="R-skpp-asm-15-mer-2x"
                     /ApEinfo_revcolor="#f58a5e"
                     /ApEinfo_fwdcolor="#f58a5e"
     misc_feature    complement(3105..3134)
                     /label="R primer binding"
                     /ApEinfo_revcolor="#d6b295"
                     /ApEinfo_fwdcolor="#d6b295"
     ORI             3139..4870
                     /label="pTHT15 ORI"
                     /ApEinfo_revcolor="#f58a5e"
                     /ApEinfo_fwdcolor="#f58a5e"
     prokaryote p... 4884..5335
                     /label="PermC"
                     /ApEinfo_revcolor="#faac61"
                     /ApEinfo_fwdcolor="#faac61"
     RBS             5204..5214
                     /label="bsRBS"
                     /ApEinfo_revcolor="#b7e6d7"
                     /ApEinfo_fwdcolor="#b7e6d7"
     CDS             5337..6071
                     /label="ermC"
                     /ApEinfo_revcolor="#ffef86"
                     /ApEinfo_fwdcolor="#ffef86"
     prokaryote t... 6076..6161
                     /label="TermC"
                     /ApEinfo_revcolor="#f8d3a9"
                     /ApEinfo_fwdcolor="#f8d3a9"
     misc_feature    6170..6209
                     /label="UNS_8"
                     /ApEinfo_revcolor="#c6c9d1"
                     /ApEinfo_fwdcolor="#c6c9d1"
     prokaryote t... complement(6210..6390)
                     /label="TAmarelleT9"
                     /ApEinfo_revcolor="#f58a5e"
                     /ApEinfo_fwdcolor="#f58a5e"
     misc_feature    complement(6394..7017)
                     /label="tetR"
                     /ApEinfo_revcolor="#f58a5e"
                     /ApEinfo_fwdcolor="#f58a5e"
     prokaryote p... 7018..7117
                     /label="P4"
                     /ApEinfo_revcolor="#f58a5e"
                     /ApEinfo_fwdcolor="#f58a5e"
     prokaryote p... 7118..7217
                     /label="P21_p"
                     /ApEinfo_revcolor="#f58a5e"
                     /ApEinfo_fwdcolor="#f58a5e"
     misc_feature    7187..7205
                     /label="Tet Operator"
                     /ApEinfo_revcolor="#84b0dc"
                     /ApEinfo_fwdcolor="#84b0dc"
     NGS barcode     7245..7259
                     /label="Barcode 72"
                     /ApEinfo_revcolor="#faac61"
                     /ApEinfo_fwdcolor="#faac61"
     CDS             7260..698
                     /label="mScarlet-I"
                     /ApEinfo_revcolor="#ffef86"
                     /ApEinfo_fwdcolor="#ffef86"
ORIGIN
        1 TGGTGAGTAA GGGTGAAGCC GTGATTAAAG AGTTCATGCG CTTCAAAGTG CATATGGAGG
       61 GCTCAATGAA CGGCCATGAA TTTGAAATTG AAGGTGAAGG AGAAGGCCGT CCGTATGAGG
      121 GCACCCAGAC CGCCAAACTG AAAGTCACAA AGGGTGGCCC GCTGCCGTTT TCGTGGGATA
      181 TTTTATCCCC TCAATTCATG TACGGCAGCC GGGCGTTTAT TAAACACCCG GCGGATATCC
      241 CGGATTACTA TAAGCAATCT TTTCCAGAAG GCTTTAAATG GGAGCGCGTG ATGAATTTTG
      301 AAGACGGAGG TGCTGTTACC GTGACCCAGG ACACGAGCTT AGAAGACGGT ACCTTGATCT
      361 ATAAGGTAAA GCTGCGTGGT ACCAATTTCC CGCCGGATGG GCCAGTTATG CAGAAAAAGA
      421 CTATGGGCTG GGAAGCATCG ACGGAGCGTC TTTACCCCGA AGACGGCGTC CTGAAAGGCG
      481 ATATTAAAAT GGCCCTGCGA CTGAAAGACG GCGGTCGCTA CCTTGCAGAT TTCAAAACAA
      541 CGTATAAAGC GAAAAAACCT GTGCAGATGC CCGGGGCGTA CAACGTTGAT CGCAAACTAG
      601 ATATCACTTC ACACAACGAA GATTACACGG TAGTCGAACA GTATGAACGT AGCGAGGGGC
      661 GCCATAGCAC CGGAGGCATG GATGAACTCT ATAAATAAGC TTCGCTCGTG CTCGCCGCGA
      721 CCTTCCTCTT CATGCACCTC TTCGGCATCG GGCTGCACAA CGCTACAGAG GAGCTTTTCC
      781 GCTGCATAAC CCTGCTTCGG GGTCATTATA GCGATTTTTT CGGTATATCC ATCCTTTTTC
      841 GCACGATATA CAGGATTTTG CCAAAGGGTT CGTGTAGACT TTCCTTGGTG TATCCAACGG
      901 CGTCAGCCGG GCAGGATAGG TGAAGTAGGC CCACCCGCGA GCGGGTGTTC CTTCTTCACT
      961 GTCCCTTATT CGCACCTGGC GGTGCTCAAC GGGAATCCTG CTCTGCGAGG CTGGCCGTAC
     1021 GCTAGGTATA CTTGAGACCA CCCCAGGATA CATAGATTAC CACAACTCCG AGCCCTTCCA
     1081 CCTAGCGTGC TAACCACGCA CGCTATTGTT GTATAGGCTA GGTGGAGGCT CAGTGATGAT
     1141 AAGTCTGCGA TGGTGGATGC ATGTGTCATG GTCATAGCTG TTTCCTGTGT GAAATTGTTA
     1201 TCCGCTCAGA GGGCACAATC CTATTCCGCG CTATCCGACA ATCTCCAAGA CATTAGGTGG
     1261 AGTTCAGTTC GGCGTATGGC ATATGTCGCT GGAAAGAACA TGTGAGCAAA AGGCCAGCAA
     1321 AAGGCCAGGA ACCGTAAAAA GGCCGCGTTG CTGGCGTTac agctgggcgc gccccatgtc
     1381 agccgttaag tgttcctgtg tcactcaaaa ttgctttgag aggctctaag ggcttctcag
     1441 tgcgttacat ccctggcttg ttgtccacaa ccgttaaacc ttaaaggctt taaaagcctt
     1501 atatattctt ttttttctta taaaacttaa aaccttagag gctatttaag ttgctgattt
     1561 atattaattt tattgttcaa acatgagagc ttagtacgtg aaacatgaga gcttagtacg
     1621 ttagccatga gagcttagta cgttagccat gagggtttag ttcgttaaac atgagagctt
     1681 agtacgttaa acatgagagc ttagtacgtg aaacatgaga gcttagtacg tactatcaac
     1741 aggttgaact gctgatcttc agatcggcgc gccggccggc cGAAGATCCT TTGATCTTTT
     1801 CTACGGGGTC TGACGCTCTA TTCAACAAAG CCGCCGTCCC GTCAAGTCAG CGTAAATGGG
     1861 TAGGGGGCTT CAAATCGTCC CCCCATACGA TATAAGTTGT TACTAGTGCT TGGATTCTCA
     1921 CCAATAAAAA ACGCCCGGCG GCAACCGAGC GTTCTGAACA AATCCAGATG GAGTTCTGAG
     1981 GTCATTACTG GATCTATCAA CAGGAGTCCA AGCGAGCTCG ATATCAAATT ACGCCCCGCC
     2041 CTGCCACTCA TCGCAGTACT GTTGTAATTC ATTAAGCATT CTGCCGACAT GGAAGCCATC
     2101 ACAAACGGCA TGATGAACCT GAATCGCCAG CGGCATCAGC ACCTTGTCGC CTTGCGTATA
     2161 ATATTTGCCC ATGGTGAAAA CGGGGGCGAA GAAGTTGTCC ATATTGGCCA CGTTTAAATC
     2221 AAAACTGGTG AAACTCACCC AGGGATTGGC TGAGACGAAA AACATATTCT CAATAAACCC
     2281 TTTAGGGAAA TAGGCCAGGT TTTCACCGTA ACACGCCACA TCTTGCGAAT ATATGTGTAG
     2341 AAACTGCCGG AAATCGTCGT GGTATTCACT CCAGAGCGAT GAAAACGTTT CAGTTTGCTC
     2401 ATGGAAAACG GTGTAACAAG GGTGAACACT ATCCCATATC ACCAGCTCAC CGTCTTTCAT
     2461 TGCCATACGA AATTCCGGAT GAGCATTCAT CAGGCGGGCA AGAATGTGAA TAAAGGCCGG
     2521 ATAAAACTTG TGCTTATTTT TCTTTACGGT CTTTAAAAAG GCCGTAATAT CCAGCTGAAC
     2581 GGTCTGGTTA TAGGTACATT GAGCAACTGA CTGAAATGCC TCAAAATGTT CTTTACGATG
     2641 CCATTGGGAT ATATCAACGG TGGTATATCC AGTGATTTTT TTCTCCATTT TAGCTTCCTT
     2701 AGCTCCTGAA AATCTCGATA ACTCAAAAAA TACGCCCGGT AGTGATCTTA TTTCATTATG
     2761 GTGAAAGTTG GAACCTCTTA CGTGCCGATC AACGTCTCAT TGATACCTGA AACAAAACCC
     2821 ATCGTACGGC CAAGGAAGTC TCCAATAACT GTGATCCACC ACAAGCGCCA GGGTTTTCCC
     2881 AGTCACGACG TTGTAAAACG ACGGCCAGTC ATGCATAATC CGCACGCATC TGGAATAAGG
     2941 AAGTGCCATT CCGCCTGACC TTAGCGTGCG AACAGCACGC TATTGTTGTA TCATTACTCG
     3001 CATCCATTCT CAGGCTGTCT CGTCTCGTCT CCGAGGTCTC AGGAGAATGA GTCAGGGTCA
     3061 CGCGTAGGAC GCGTCGAGTA GGGTTTCTTG TCGACTCCAT GTCAGTTCCG CAGCCACACG
     3121 CCGTGTGAAG CTGGGGAGGT TCATTTGATA TGCCTCCTAA ATTTTTATCT AAAGTGAATT
     3181 TAGGAGGCTT ACTTGTCTGC TTTCTTCATT AGAATCAATC CTTTTTTAAA AGTCAATCCC
     3241 GTTTGTTGAA CTACTCTTTA ATAAAATAAT TTTTCCGTTC CCAATTCCAC ATTGCAATAA
     3301 TAGAAAATCC ATCTTCATCG GCTTTTTCGT CATCATCTGT ATGAATCAAA TCGCCTTCTT
     3361 CTGTGTCATC AAGGTTTAAT TTTTTATGTA TTTCTTTTAA CAAACCACCA TAGGAGATTA
     3421 ACCTTTTACG GTGTAAACCT TCCTCCAAAT CAGACAAACG TTTCAAATTC TTTTCTTCAT
     3481 CATCGGTCAT AAAATCCGTA TCCTTTACAG GATATTTTGC AGTTTCGTCA ATTGCCGATT
     3541 GTATATCCGA TTTATATTTA TTTTTCGGTC GAATCATTTG AACTTTTACA TTTGGATCAT
     3601 AGTCTAATTT CATTGCCTTT TTCCAAAATT GAATCCATTG TTTTTGATTC ACGTAGTTTT
     3661 CTGTATTCTT AAAATAAGTT GGTTCCACAC ATACCAATAC ATGCATGTGC TGATTATAAG
     3721 AATTATCTTT ATTATTTATT GTCACTTCCG TTGCACGCAT AAAACCAACA AGATTTTTAT
     3781 TAATTTTTTT ATATTGCATC ATTCGGCGAA ATCCTTGAGC CATATCTGAC AAACTCTTAT
     3841 TTAATTCTTC GCCATCATAA ACATTTTTAA CTGTTAATGT GAGAAACAAC CAACGAACTG
     3901 TTGGCTTTTG TTTAATAACT TCAGCAACAA CCTTTTGTGA CTGAATGCCA TGTTTCATTG
     3961 CTCTCCTCCA GTTGCACATT GGACAAAGCC TGGATTTACA AAACCACACT CGATACAACT
     4021 TTCTTTCGCC TGTTTCACGA TTTTGTTTAT ACTCTAATAT TTCAGCACAA TCTTTTACTC
     4081 TTTCAGCCTT TTTAAATTCA AGAATATGCA GAAGTTCAAA GTAATCAACA TTAGCGATTT
     4141 TCTTTTCTCT CCATGGCCTC ACTTTTCCAC TTTTTGTCTT GTCCACTAAA ACCCTTGATT
     4201 TTTCATCTGA ATAAATGCTA CTATTAGGAC ACATAATATT AAAAGAAACC CCCATCTATT
     4261 TAGTTATTTG TTTGGTCACT TATAACTTTA ACAGATGGGG TTTTTCTGTG CAACCAATTT
     4321 TAAGGGTTTT CAATACTTTA AAACACATAC ATACCAACAC TTCAACGCAC CTTTCAGCAA
     4381 CTAAAATAAA AATGACGTTA TTTCTATATG TATCAAGAAT AGAAAGAACT CGTTTTTCGC
     4441 TACGCTCAAA ACGCAAAAAA AGCACTCATT CGAGTGCTTT TTCTTATCGC TCCAAATCAT
     4501 GCGATTTTTT CCTCTTTGCT TTTCTTTGCT CACGAAGTTC TCGATCACGC TGCAAAACAT
     4561 CTTGAAGCGA AAAAGTATTC TTCTTTTCTT CCGATCGCTC ATGCTGACGC ACGAAAAGCC
     4621 CTCTAGGCGC ATAGGAACAA CTCCTAAATG CATGTGAGGG GTTTTCTCGT CCATGTGAAC
     4681 AGTCGCATAC GCAATATTTT GTTTCCCATA CTGCATTAAT GAATCGGCCA ACGCGCGGGG
     4741 AGAGGCGGTT TGCGTATTGG GCGCTCTTGC GCTTCCTCGC TCACTGACTC GCTGCGCTCG
     4801 GTCGTTCGGC TGCGGCGAGC GGTATCAGCT CACTCAAAGG CGGTAATACG GTTATCCACA
     4861 GAATCAGGGG CGCTAGCAAG GAGGATCCTT TAACTCTGGC AACCCTCAAA ATTGAATGAG
     4921 ACATGCTACA CCTCCGGATA ATAAATATAT ATAAACGTAT ATAGATTTCA TAAAGTCTAA
     4981 CACACTAGAC TTATTTACTT CGTAATTAAG TCGTTAAACC GTGTGCTCTA CGACCAAAAC
     5041 TATAAAACCT TTAAGAACTT TCTTTTTTTA CAAGAAAAAA GAAATTAGAT AAATCTCTCA
     5101 TATCTTTTAT TCAATAATCG CATCCGATTG CAGTATAAAT TTAACGATCA CTCATCATGT
     5161 TCATATTTAT CAGAGGTCGT GCTATAATTA TACTAATTTT ATAAGGAGGA AAAAATATGG
     5221 GCATTTTTAG TATTTTTGTA ATCAGCACAG TTCATTATCA ACCAAACAAA AAATAAGTGG
     5281 TTATAATGAA TCGTTAATAA GCAAAATTCA TATAACCAAA TTAAAGAGGG TTATAAATGA
     5341 ACGAGAAAAA TATAAAACAC AGTCAAAACT TTATTACTTC AAAACATAAT ATAGATAAAA
     5401 TAATGACAAA TATAAGATTA AATGAACATG ATAATATCTT TGAAATCGGC TCAGGAAAAG
     5461 GCCATTTTAC CCTTGAATTA GTAAAGAGGT GTAATTTCGT AACTGCCATT GAAATAGACC
     5521 ATAAATTATG CAAAACTACA GAAAATAAAC TTGTTGATCA CGATAATTTC CAAGTTTTAA
     5581 ACAAGGATAT ATTGCAGTTT AAATTTCCTA AAAACCAATC CTATAAAATA TATGGTAATA
     5641 TACCTTATAA CATAAGTACG GATATAATAC GCAAAATTGT TTTTGATAGT ATAGCTAATG
     5701 AGATTTATTT AATCGTGGAA TACGGGTTTG CTAAAAGATT ATTAAATACA AAACGCTCAT
     5761 TGGCATTACT TTTAATGGCA GAAGTTGATA TTTCTATATT AAGTATGGTT CCAAGAGAAT
     5821 ATTTTCATCC TAAACCTAAA GTGAATAGCT CACTTATCAG ATTAAGTAGA AAAAAATCAA
     5881 GAATATCACA CAAAGATAAA CAAAAGTATA ATTATTTCGT TATGAAATGG GTTAACAAAG
     5941 AATACAAGAA AATATTTACA AAAAATCAAT TTAACAATTC CTTAAAACAT GCAGGAATTG
     6001 ACGATTTAAA CAATATTAGC TTTGAACAAT TCTTATCTCT TTTCAATAGC TATAAATTAT
     6061 TTAATAAGTA AGCTTGTTAA GGGATGCATA AACTGCATCC CTTAACTTGT TTTTCGTGTG
     6121 CCTATTTTTT GTGAATCGAT TATGTCTTTT GCGCAGTCGG CCGCTATACC CTCGTCTCAA
     6181 CCAAAGCAAT CAACCCATCA ACCACCTGGT CGTTGGGATT GTCCTGACCG AAGCGGGACA
     6241 GGTCCACGAG CAGGCAATGC TTGTTGGGCA TGGTGAGGTG GATGTCTTTC ACTTCCGGCA
     6301 CGCAGCCGAG GACTTTTTGC GCCATATCGT AAAGTGTGTG CTGAACGGAT TCGCTTTCGT
     6361 GTTCAGCGAA AGAGGCGAGA AGGAGATTCC ttaagaccca ctttcacatt taagttgttt
     6421 ttctaatccg catatgatca attcaaggcc gaataagaag gctggctctg caccttggtg
     6481 atcaaataat tcgatagctt gtcgtaataa tggcggcata ctatcagtag taggtgtttc
     6541 cctttcttct ttagcgactt gatgctcttg atcttccaat acgcaaccta aagtaaaatg
     6601 ccccacagcg ctgagtgcat ataatgcatt ctctagtgaa aaaccttgtt ggcataaaaa
     6661 ggctaattga ttttcgagag tttcatactg tttttctgta ggccgtgtac ctaaatgtac
     6721 ttttgctcca tcgcgatgac ttagtaaagc acatctaaaa cttttagcgt tattacgtaa
     6781 aaaatcttgc cagctttccc cttctaaagg gcaaaagtga gtatggtgcc tatctaacat
     6841 ctcaatggct aaggcgtcga gcaaagcccg cttatttttt acatgccaat acaatgtagg
     6901 ctgctctaca cctagcttct gggcgagttt acgggttgtt aaaccttcga ttccgacctc
     6961 attaagcagc tctaatgcgc tgttaatcac tttactttta tctaatctag acatcatGGA
     7021 GCCTACCTCC CTTTAGTCTT ATCGCTGGCA ACTGGATTTT TATAAGTAAG TAAGGAGAAA
     7081 GCAGTCACTT TCCCCTTACT TTAAATATGA TTCAACTtcg acgcattccg aactattttt
     7141 ctatttgccg aagtattgac tttatttcaa tagatatgta gtatagtccc tatcagtgat
     7201 agagaAGGAG GTTTTTAATG ggttctcacc accaccacca tcacACTACG AGTGCGAGTA
//
