# Supplementary material for: A genetic platform for a biocementation bacterium
Source: bioRxiv preprint, doi:10.64898/2025.12.05.692644, version 1 (2025-12-06)
Supplement: Plasmid Sequences [file 692644_file03.zip › Sporosarcina Plasmid Vectors/Promoter library variant plasmids/pGLU_511_81.gb]

LOCUS       pGLU_511_81             7260 bp ds-DNA     circular     02-DEC-2025
DEFINITION  .
FEATURES             Location/Qualifiers
     prokaryote t... 703..760
                     /label="TAmarelleT7"
                     /ApEinfo_revcolor="#f58a5e"
                     /ApEinfo_fwdcolor="#f58a5e"
     miscellaneous   774..1019
                     /label="oriT"
                     /ApEinfo_revcolor="#84b0dc"
                     /ApEinfo_fwdcolor="#84b0dc"
     miscellaneous   1043..1082
                     /label="UNSX"
                     /ApEinfo_revcolor="#9eafd2"
                     /ApEinfo_fwdcolor="#9eafd2"
     prokaryote p... 1083..1114
                     /label="L2U8H11"
                     /ApEinfo_revcolor="#75c6a9"
                     /ApEinfo_fwdcolor="#75c6a9"
     primer_bind     complement(1167..1187)
                     /label="M13-rev"
                     /ApEinfo_revcolor="#85dae9"
                     /ApEinfo_fwdcolor="#85dae9"
     primer_bind     complement(1171..1187)
                     /label="M13 rev"
                     /ApEinfo_revcolor="#c7b0e3"
                     /ApEinfo_fwdcolor="#c7b0e3"
     ori             1377..1765
                     /label="R6K ORI"
                     /ApEinfo_revcolor="#85dae9"
                     /ApEinfo_fwdcolor="#85dae9"
     terminator      1914..2008
                     /label="lambda t0 terminator"
                     /ApEinfo_revcolor="#faac61"
                     /ApEinfo_fwdcolor="#faac61"
     CDS             complement(2029..2688)
                     /label="cat"
                     /ApEinfo_revcolor="#ffef86"
                     /ApEinfo_fwdcolor="#ffef86"
     promoter        complement(2689..2791)
                     /label="Pcat"
                     /ApEinfo_revcolor="#9eafd2"
                     /ApEinfo_fwdcolor="#9eafd2"
     primer_bind     2892..2909
                     /label="M13-fwd"
                     /ApEinfo_revcolor="#85dae9"
                     /ApEinfo_fwdcolor="#85dae9"
     primer_bind     2893..2909
                     /label="M13 fwd"
                     /ApEinfo_revcolor="#d59687"
                     /ApEinfo_fwdcolor="#d59687"
     prokaryote t... 2962..2991
                     /label="L2U5H11"
                     /ApEinfo_revcolor="#f8d3a9"
                     /ApEinfo_fwdcolor="#f8d3a9"
     miscellaneous   2992..3031
                     /label="UNS1"
                     /ApEinfo_revcolor="#9eafd2"
                     /ApEinfo_fwdcolor="#9eafd2"
     spacer          2992..3031
                     /label="UNS_1"
                     /ApEinfo_revcolor="#c6c9d1"
                     /ApEinfo_fwdcolor="#c6c9d1"
     misc_feature    3055..3084
                     /label="F primer binding"
                     /ApEinfo_revcolor="#d6b295"
                     /ApEinfo_fwdcolor="#d6b295"
     Primer site     3055..3084
                     /label="F-skpp-asm-15-mer-2x"
                     /ApEinfo_revcolor="#f58a5e"
                     /ApEinfo_fwdcolor="#f58a5e"
     ORI barcode     3055..3134
                     /label="ORI_BC_30"
                     /ApEinfo_revcolor="#faac61"
                     /ApEinfo_fwdcolor="#faac61"
     Barcode         3085..3104
                     /label="BC.0030"
                     /ApEinfo_revcolor="#c6c9d1"
                     /ApEinfo_fwdcolor="#c6c9d1"
     Primer site     3105..3134
                     /label="R-skpp-asm-15-mer-2x"
                     /ApEinfo_revcolor="#f58a5e"
                     /ApEinfo_fwdcolor="#f58a5e"
     misc_feature    complement(3105..3134)
                     /label="R primer binding"
                     /ApEinfo_revcolor="#d6b295"
                     /ApEinfo_fwdcolor="#d6b295"
     ORI             3139..4870
                     /label="pTHT15 ORI"
                     /ApEinfo_revcolor="#f58a5e"
                     /ApEinfo_fwdcolor="#f58a5e"
     prokaryote p... 4884..5335
                     /label="PermC"
                     /ApEinfo_revcolor="#faac61"
                     /ApEinfo_fwdcolor="#faac61"
     RBS             5204..5214
                     /label="bsRBS"
                     /ApEinfo_revcolor="#b7e6d7"
                     /ApEinfo_fwdcolor="#b7e6d7"
     CDS             5337..6071
                     /label="ermC"
                     /ApEinfo_revcolor="#ffef86"
                     /ApEinfo_fwdcolor="#ffef86"
     prokaryote t... 6076..6161
                     /label="TermC"
                     /ApEinfo_revcolor="#f8d3a9"
                     /ApEinfo_fwdcolor="#f8d3a9"
     misc_feature    6170..6209
                     /label="UNS_8"
                     /ApEinfo_revcolor="#c6c9d1"
                     /ApEinfo_fwdcolor="#c6c9d1"
     prokaryote t... complement(6210..6390)
                     /label="TAmarelleT9"
                     /ApEinfo_revcolor="#f58a5e"
                     /ApEinfo_fwdcolor="#f58a5e"
     misc_feature    complement(6394..7017)
                     /label="tetR"
                     /ApEinfo_revcolor="#f58a5e"
                     /ApEinfo_fwdcolor="#f58a5e"
     prokaryote p... 7018..7117
                     /label="P0-2"
                     /ApEinfo_revcolor="#f58a5e"
                     /ApEinfo_fwdcolor="#f58a5e"
     prokaryote p... 7118..7217
                     /label="P21_cp"
                     /ApEinfo_revcolor="#f58a5e"
                     /ApEinfo_fwdcolor="#f58a5e"
     misc_feature    7162..7180
                     /label="Tet Operator"
                     /ApEinfo_revcolor="#84b0dc"
                     /ApEinfo_fwdcolor="#84b0dc"
     misc_feature    7187..7205
                     /label="Tet Operator"
                     /ApEinfo_revcolor="#84b0dc"
                     /ApEinfo_fwdcolor="#84b0dc"
     NGS barcode     7245..7259
                     /label="Barcode 81"
                     /ApEinfo_revcolor="#faac61"
                     /ApEinfo_fwdcolor="#faac61"
     CDS             7260..698
                     /label="mScarlet-I"
                     /ApEinfo_revcolor="#ffef86"
                     /ApEinfo_fwdcolor="#ffef86"
ORIGIN
        1 TGGTGAGTAA GGGTGAAGCC GTGATTAAAG AGTTCATGCG CTTCAAAGTG CATATGGAGG
       61 GCTCAATGAA CGGCCATGAA TTTGAAATTG AAGGTGAAGG AGAAGGCCGT CCGTATGAGG
      121 GCACCCAGAC CGCCAAACTG AAAGTCACAA AGGGTGGCCC GCTGCCGTTT TCGTGGGATA
      181 TTTTATCCCC TCAATTCATG TACGGCAGCC GGGCGTTTAT TAAACACCCG GCGGATATCC
      241 CGGATTACTA TAAGCAATCT TTTCCAGAAG GCTTTAAATG GGAGCGCGTG ATGAATTTTG
      301 AAGACGGAGG TGCTGTTACC GTGACCCAGG ACACGAGCTT AGAAGACGGT ACCTTGATCT
      361 ATAAGGTAAA GCTGCGTGGT ACCAATTTCC CGCCGGATGG GCCAGTTATG CAGAAAAAGA
      421 CTATGGGCTG GGAAGCATCG ACGGAGCGTC TTTACCCCGA AGACGGCGTC CTGAAAGGCG
      481 ATATTAAAAT GGCCCTGCGA CTGAAAGACG GCGGTCGCTA CCTTGCAGAT TTCAAAACAA
      541 CGTATAAAGC GAAAAAACCT GTGCAGATGC CCGGGGCGTA CAACGTTGAT CGCAAACTAG
      601 ATATCACTTC ACACAACGAA GATTACACGG TAGTCGAACA GTATGAACGT AGCGAGGGGC
      661 GCCATAGCAC CGGAGGCATG GATGAACTCT ATAAATAAGC TTCGCTCGTG CTCGCCGCGA
      721 CCTTCCTCTT CATGCACCTC TTCGGCATCG GGCTGCACAA CGCTACAGAG GAGCTTTTCC
      781 GCTGCATAAC CCTGCTTCGG GGTCATTATA GCGATTTTTT CGGTATATCC ATCCTTTTTC
      841 GCACGATATA CAGGATTTTG CCAAAGGGTT CGTGTAGACT TTCCTTGGTG TATCCAACGG
      901 CGTCAGCCGG GCAGGATAGG TGAAGTAGGC CCACCCGCGA GCGGGTGTTC CTTCTTCACT
      961 GTCCCTTATT CGCACCTGGC GGTGCTCAAC GGGAATCCTG CTCTGCGAGG CTGGCCGTAC
     1021 GCTAGGTATA CTTGAGACCA CCCCAGGATA CATAGATTAC CACAACTCCG AGCCCTTCCA
     1081 CCTAGCGTGC TAACCACGCA CGCTATTGTT GTATAGGCTA GGTGGAGGCT CAGTGATGAT
     1141 AAGTCTGCGA TGGTGGATGC ATGTGTCATG GTCATAGCTG TTTCCTGTGT GAAATTGTTA
     1201 TCCGCTCAGA GGGCACAATC CTATTCCGCG CTATCCGACA ATCTCCAAGA CATTAGGTGG
     1261 AGTTCAGTTC GGCGTATGGC ATATGTCGCT GGAAAGAACA TGTGAGCAAA AGGCCAGCAA
     1321 AAGGCCAGGA ACCGTAAAAA GGCCGCGTTG CTGGCGTTac agctgggcgc gccccatgtc
     1381 agccgttaag tgttcctgtg tcactcaaaa ttgctttgag aggctctaag ggcttctcag
     1441 tgcgttacat ccctggcttg ttgtccacaa ccgttaaacc ttaaaggctt taaaagcctt
     1501 atatattctt ttttttctta taaaacttaa aaccttagag gctatttaag ttgctgattt
     1561 atattaattt tattgttcaa acatgagagc ttagtacgtg aaacatgaga gcttagtacg
     1621 ttagccatga gagcttagta cgttagccat gagggtttag ttcgttaaac atgagagctt
     1681 agtacgttaa acatgagagc ttagtacgtg aaacatgaga gcttagtacg tactatcaac
     1741 aggttgaact gctgatcttc agatcggcgc gccggccggc cGAAGATCCT TTGATCTTTT
     1801 CTACGGGGTC TGACGCTCTA TTCAACAAAG CCGCCGTCCC GTCAAGTCAG CGTAAATGGG
     1861 TAGGGGGCTT CAAATCGTCC CCCCATACGA TATAAGTTGT TACTAGTGCT TGGATTCTCA
     1921 CCAATAAAAA ACGCCCGGCG GCAACCGAGC GTTCTGAACA AATCCAGATG GAGTTCTGAG
     1981 GTCATTACTG GATCTATCAA CAGGAGTCCA AGCGAGCTCG ATATCAAATT ACGCCCCGCC
     2041 CTGCCACTCA TCGCAGTACT GTTGTAATTC ATTAAGCATT CTGCCGACAT GGAAGCCATC
     2101 ACAAACGGCA TGATGAACCT GAATCGCCAG CGGCATCAGC ACCTTGTCGC CTTGCGTATA
     2161 ATATTTGCCC ATGGTGAAAA CGGGGGCGAA GAAGTTGTCC ATATTGGCCA CGTTTAAATC
     2221 AAAACTGGTG AAACTCACCC AGGGATTGGC TGAGACGAAA AACATATTCT CAATAAACCC
     2281 TTTAGGGAAA TAGGCCAGGT TTTCACCGTA ACACGCCACA TCTTGCGAAT ATATGTGTAG
     2341 AAACTGCCGG AAATCGTCGT GGTATTCACT CCAGAGCGAT GAAAACGTTT CAGTTTGCTC
     2401 ATGGAAAACG GTGTAACAAG GGTGAACACT ATCCCATATC ACCAGCTCAC CGTCTTTCAT
     2461 TGCCATACGA AATTCCGGAT GAGCATTCAT CAGGCGGGCA AGAATGTGAA TAAAGGCCGG
     2521 ATAAAACTTG TGCTTATTTT TCTTTACGGT CTTTAAAAAG GCCGTAATAT CCAGCTGAAC
     2581 GGTCTGGTTA TAGGTACATT GAGCAACTGA CTGAAATGCC TCAAAATGTT CTTTACGATG
     2641 CCATTGGGAT ATATCAACGG TGGTATATCC AGTGATTTTT TTCTCCATTT TAGCTTCCTT
     2701 AGCTCCTGAA AATCTCGATA ACTCAAAAAA TACGCCCGGT AGTGATCTTA TTTCATTATG
     2761 GTGAAAGTTG GAACCTCTTA CGTGCCGATC AACGTCTCAT TGATACCTGA AACAAAACCC
     2821 ATCGTACGGC CAAGGAAGTC TCCAATAACT GTGATCCACC ACAAGCGCCA GGGTTTTCCC
     2881 AGTCACGACG TTGTAAAACG ACGGCCAGTC ATGCATAATC CGCACGCATC TGGAATAAGG
     2941 AAGTGCCATT CCGCCTGACC TTAGCGTGCG AACAGCACGC TATTGTTGTA TCATTACTCG
     3001 CATCCATTCT CAGGCTGTCT CGTCTCGTCT CCGAGGTCTC AGGAGAATGA GTCAGGGTCA
     3061 CGCGTAGGAC GCGTCGAGTA GGGTTTCTTG TCGACTCCAT GTCAGTTCCG CAGCCACACG
     3121 CCGTGTGAAG CTGGGGAGGT TCATTTGATA TGCCTCCTAA ATTTTTATCT AAAGTGAATT
     3181 TAGGAGGCTT ACTTGTCTGC TTTCTTCATT AGAATCAATC CTTTTTTAAA AGTCAATCCC
     3241 GTTTGTTGAA CTACTCTTTA ATAAAATAAT TTTTCCGTTC CCAATTCCAC ATTGCAATAA
     3301 TAGAAAATCC ATCTTCATCG GCTTTTTCGT CATCATCTGT ATGAATCAAA TCGCCTTCTT
     3361 CTGTGTCATC AAGGTTTAAT TTTTTATGTA TTTCTTTTAA CAAACCACCA TAGGAGATTA
     3421 ACCTTTTACG GTGTAAACCT TCCTCCAAAT CAGACAAACG TTTCAAATTC TTTTCTTCAT
     3481 CATCGGTCAT AAAATCCGTA TCCTTTACAG GATATTTTGC AGTTTCGTCA ATTGCCGATT
     3541 GTATATCCGA TTTATATTTA TTTTTCGGTC GAATCATTTG AACTTTTACA TTTGGATCAT
     3601 AGTCTAATTT CATTGCCTTT TTCCAAAATT GAATCCATTG TTTTTGATTC ACGTAGTTTT
     3661 CTGTATTCTT AAAATAAGTT GGTTCCACAC ATACCAATAC ATGCATGTGC TGATTATAAG
     3721 AATTATCTTT ATTATTTATT GTCACTTCCG TTGCACGCAT AAAACCAACA AGATTTTTAT
     3781 TAATTTTTTT ATATTGCATC ATTCGGCGAA ATCCTTGAGC CATATCTGAC AAACTCTTAT
     3841 TTAATTCTTC GCCATCATAA ACATTTTTAA CTGTTAATGT GAGAAACAAC CAACGAACTG
     3901 TTGGCTTTTG TTTAATAACT TCAGCAACAA CCTTTTGTGA CTGAATGCCA TGTTTCATTG
     3961 CTCTCCTCCA GTTGCACATT GGACAAAGCC TGGATTTACA AAACCACACT CGATACAACT
     4021 TTCTTTCGCC TGTTTCACGA TTTTGTTTAT ACTCTAATAT TTCAGCACAA TCTTTTACTC
     4081 TTTCAGCCTT TTTAAATTCA AGAATATGCA GAAGTTCAAA GTAATCAACA TTAGCGATTT
     4141 TCTTTTCTCT CCATGGCCTC ACTTTTCCAC TTTTTGTCTT GTCCACTAAA ACCCTTGATT
     4201 TTTCATCTGA ATAAATGCTA CTATTAGGAC ACATAATATT AAAAGAAACC CCCATCTATT
     4261 TAGTTATTTG TTTGGTCACT TATAACTTTA ACAGATGGGG TTTTTCTGTG CAACCAATTT
     4321 TAAGGGTTTT CAATACTTTA AAACACATAC ATACCAACAC TTCAACGCAC CTTTCAGCAA
     4381 CTAAAATAAA AATGACGTTA TTTCTATATG TATCAAGAAT AGAAAGAACT CGTTTTTCGC
     4441 TACGCTCAAA ACGCAAAAAA AGCACTCATT CGAGTGCTTT TTCTTATCGC TCCAAATCAT
     4501 GCGATTTTTT CCTCTTTGCT TTTCTTTGCT CACGAAGTTC TCGATCACGC TGCAAAACAT
     4561 CTTGAAGCGA AAAAGTATTC TTCTTTTCTT CCGATCGCTC ATGCTGACGC ACGAAAAGCC
     4621 CTCTAGGCGC ATAGGAACAA CTCCTAAATG CATGTGAGGG GTTTTCTCGT CCATGTGAAC
     4681 AGTCGCATAC GCAATATTTT GTTTCCCATA CTGCATTAAT GAATCGGCCA ACGCGCGGGG
     4741 AGAGGCGGTT TGCGTATTGG GCGCTCTTGC GCTTCCTCGC TCACTGACTC GCTGCGCTCG
     4801 GTCGTTCGGC TGCGGCGAGC GGTATCAGCT CACTCAAAGG CGGTAATACG GTTATCCACA
     4861 GAATCAGGGG CGCTAGCAAG GAGGATCCTT TAACTCTGGC AACCCTCAAA ATTGAATGAG
     4921 ACATGCTACA CCTCCGGATA ATAAATATAT ATAAACGTAT ATAGATTTCA TAAAGTCTAA
     4981 CACACTAGAC TTATTTACTT CGTAATTAAG TCGTTAAACC GTGTGCTCTA CGACCAAAAC
     5041 TATAAAACCT TTAAGAACTT TCTTTTTTTA CAAGAAAAAA GAAATTAGAT AAATCTCTCA
     5101 TATCTTTTAT TCAATAATCG CATCCGATTG CAGTATAAAT TTAACGATCA CTCATCATGT
     5161 TCATATTTAT CAGAGGTCGT GCTATAATTA TACTAATTTT ATAAGGAGGA AAAAATATGG
     5221 GCATTTTTAG TATTTTTGTA ATCAGCACAG TTCATTATCA ACCAAACAAA AAATAAGTGG
     5281 TTATAATGAA TCGTTAATAA GCAAAATTCA TATAACCAAA TTAAAGAGGG TTATAAATGA
     5341 ACGAGAAAAA TATAAAACAC AGTCAAAACT TTATTACTTC AAAACATAAT ATAGATAAAA
     5401 TAATGACAAA TATAAGATTA AATGAACATG ATAATATCTT TGAAATCGGC TCAGGAAAAG
     5461 GCCATTTTAC CCTTGAATTA GTAAAGAGGT GTAATTTCGT AACTGCCATT GAAATAGACC
     5521 ATAAATTATG CAAAACTACA GAAAATAAAC TTGTTGATCA CGATAATTTC CAAGTTTTAA
     5581 ACAAGGATAT ATTGCAGTTT AAATTTCCTA AAAACCAATC CTATAAAATA TATGGTAATA
     5641 TACCTTATAA CATAAGTACG GATATAATAC GCAAAATTGT TTTTGATAGT ATAGCTAATG
     5701 AGATTTATTT AATCGTGGAA TACGGGTTTG CTAAAAGATT ATTAAATACA AAACGCTCAT
     5761 TGGCATTACT TTTAATGGCA GAAGTTGATA TTTCTATATT AAGTATGGTT CCAAGAGAAT
     5821 ATTTTCATCC TAAACCTAAA GTGAATAGCT CACTTATCAG ATTAAGTAGA AAAAAATCAA
     5881 GAATATCACA CAAAGATAAA CAAAAGTATA ATTATTTCGT TATGAAATGG GTTAACAAAG
     5941 AATACAAGAA AATATTTACA AAAAATCAAT TTAACAATTC CTTAAAACAT GCAGGAATTG
     6001 ACGATTTAAA CAATATTAGC TTTGAACAAT TCTTATCTCT TTTCAATAGC TATAAATTAT
     6061 TTAATAAGTA AGCTTGTTAA GGGATGCATA AACTGCATCC CTTAACTTGT TTTTCGTGTG
     6121 CCTATTTTTT GTGAATCGAT TATGTCTTTT GCGCAGTCGG CCGCTATACC CTCGTCTCAA
     6181 CCAAAGCAAT CAACCCATCA ACCACCTGGT CGTTGGGATT GTCCTGACCG AAGCGGGACA
     6241 GGTCCACGAG CAGGCAATGC TTGTTGGGCA TGGTGAGGTG GATGTCTTTC ACTTCCGGCA
     6301 CGCAGCCGAG GACTTTTTGC GCCATATCGT AAAGTGTGTG CTGAACGGAT TCGCTTTCGT
     6361 GTTCAGCGAA AGAGGCGAGA AGGAGATTCC ttaagaccca ctttcacatt taagttgttt
     6421 ttctaatccg catatgatca attcaaggcc gaataagaag gctggctctg caccttggtg
     6481 atcaaataat tcgatagctt gtcgtaataa tggcggcata ctatcagtag taggtgtttc
     6541 cctttcttct ttagcgactt gatgctcttg atcttccaat acgcaaccta aagtaaaatg
     6601 ccccacagcg ctgagtgcat ataatgcatt ctctagtgaa aaaccttgtt ggcataaaaa
     6661 ggctaattga ttttcgagag tttcatactg tttttctgta ggccgtgtac ctaaatgtac
     6721 ttttgctcca tcgcgatgac ttagtaaagc acatctaaaa cttttagcgt tattacgtaa
     6781 aaaatcttgc cagctttccc cttctaaagg gcaaaagtga gtatggtgcc tatctaacat
     6841 ctcaatggct aaggcgtcga gcaaagcccg cttatttttt acatgccaat acaatgtagg
     6901 ctgctctaca cctagcttct gggcgagttt acgggttgtt aaaccttcga ttccgacctc
     6961 attaagcagc tctaatgcgc tgttaatcac tttactttta tctaatctag acatcatAAG
     7021 TAGACTGTTG CGCGTTGGGG GTAGCGCCGG CTAACAAAGA CGCCTGGTAC AGCAGGAGTA
     7081 TCAAACCCGT ACAAAGGCAA CATCCTCACT TCGGTGAtcg acgcattccg aactattttt
     7141 ctatttgccg aagtattgac ttccctatca gtgatagaga gtatagtccc tatcagtgat
     7201 agagaAGGAG GTTTTTAATG ggttctcacc accaccacca tcacACTAGC GGTACAACAA
//
