# Supplementary material for: A genetic platform for a biocementation bacterium
Source: bioRxiv preprint, doi:10.64898/2025.12.05.692644, version 1 (2025-12-06)
Supplement: Plasmid Sequences [file 692644_file03.zip › Sporosarcina Plasmid Vectors/Promoter library variant plasmids/pGLU_511_91.gb]

LOCUS       pGLU_511_91             7160 bp ds-DNA     circular     02-DEC-2025
DEFINITION  .
FEATURES             Location/Qualifiers
     prokaryote t... 703..760
                     /label="TAmarelleT7"
                     /ApEinfo_revcolor="#f58a5e"
                     /ApEinfo_fwdcolor="#f58a5e"
     miscellaneous   774..1019
                     /label="oriT"
                     /ApEinfo_revcolor="#84b0dc"
                     /ApEinfo_fwdcolor="#84b0dc"
     miscellaneous   1043..1082
                     /label="UNSX"
                     /ApEinfo_revcolor="#9eafd2"
                     /ApEinfo_fwdcolor="#9eafd2"
     prokaryote p... 1083..1114
                     /label="L2U8H11"
                     /ApEinfo_revcolor="#75c6a9"
                     /ApEinfo_fwdcolor="#75c6a9"
     primer_bind     complement(1167..1187)
                     /label="M13-rev"
                     /ApEinfo_revcolor="#85dae9"
                     /ApEinfo_fwdcolor="#85dae9"
     primer_bind     complement(1171..1187)
                     /label="M13 rev"
                     /ApEinfo_revcolor="#c7b0e3"
                     /ApEinfo_fwdcolor="#c7b0e3"
     ori             1377..1765
                     /label="R6K ORI"
                     /ApEinfo_revcolor="#85dae9"
                     /ApEinfo_fwdcolor="#85dae9"
     terminator      1914..2008
                     /label="lambda t0 terminator"
                     /ApEinfo_revcolor="#faac61"
                     /ApEinfo_fwdcolor="#faac61"
     CDS             complement(2029..2688)
                     /label="cat"
                     /ApEinfo_revcolor="#ffef86"
                     /ApEinfo_fwdcolor="#ffef86"
     promoter        complement(2689..2791)
                     /label="Pcat"
                     /ApEinfo_revcolor="#9eafd2"
                     /ApEinfo_fwdcolor="#9eafd2"
     primer_bind     2892..2909
                     /label="M13-fwd"
                     /ApEinfo_revcolor="#85dae9"
                     /ApEinfo_fwdcolor="#85dae9"
     primer_bind     2893..2909
                     /label="M13 fwd"
                     /ApEinfo_revcolor="#d59687"
                     /ApEinfo_fwdcolor="#d59687"
     prokaryote t... 2962..2991
                     /label="L2U5H11"
                     /ApEinfo_revcolor="#f8d3a9"
                     /ApEinfo_fwdcolor="#f8d3a9"
     spacer          2992..3031
                     /label="UNS_1"
                     /ApEinfo_revcolor="#c6c9d1"
                     /ApEinfo_fwdcolor="#c6c9d1"
     miscellaneous   2992..3031
                     /label="UNS1"
                     /ApEinfo_revcolor="#9eafd2"
                     /ApEinfo_fwdcolor="#9eafd2"
     Primer site     3055..3084
                     /label="F-skpp-asm-15-mer-2x"
                     /ApEinfo_revcolor="#f58a5e"
                     /ApEinfo_fwdcolor="#f58a5e"
     misc_feature    3055..3084
                     /label="F primer binding"
                     /ApEinfo_revcolor="#d6b295"
                     /ApEinfo_fwdcolor="#d6b295"
     ORI barcode     3055..3134
                     /label="ORI_BC_30"
                     /ApEinfo_revcolor="#faac61"
                     /ApEinfo_fwdcolor="#faac61"
     Barcode         3085..3104
                     /label="BC.0030"
                     /ApEinfo_revcolor="#c6c9d1"
                     /ApEinfo_fwdcolor="#c6c9d1"
     Primer site     3105..3134
                     /label="R-skpp-asm-15-mer-2x"
                     /ApEinfo_revcolor="#f58a5e"
                     /ApEinfo_fwdcolor="#f58a5e"
     misc_feature    complement(3105..3134)
                     /label="R primer binding"
                     /ApEinfo_revcolor="#d6b295"
                     /ApEinfo_fwdcolor="#d6b295"
     ORI             3139..4870
                     /label="pTHT15 ORI"
                     /ApEinfo_revcolor="#f58a5e"
                     /ApEinfo_fwdcolor="#f58a5e"
     prokaryote p... 4884..5335
                     /label="PermC"
                     /ApEinfo_revcolor="#faac61"
                     /ApEinfo_fwdcolor="#faac61"
     RBS             5204..5214
                     /label="bsRBS"
                     /ApEinfo_revcolor="#b7e6d7"
                     /ApEinfo_fwdcolor="#b7e6d7"
     CDS             5337..6071
                     /label="ermC"
                     /ApEinfo_revcolor="#ffef86"
                     /ApEinfo_fwdcolor="#ffef86"
     prokaryote t... 6076..6161
                     /label="TermC"
                     /ApEinfo_revcolor="#f8d3a9"
                     /ApEinfo_fwdcolor="#f8d3a9"
     misc_feature    6170..6209
                     /label="UNS_8"
                     /ApEinfo_revcolor="#c6c9d1"
                     /ApEinfo_fwdcolor="#c6c9d1"
     prokaryote t... complement(6210..6390)
                     /label="TAmarelleT9"
                     /ApEinfo_revcolor="#f58a5e"
                     /ApEinfo_fwdcolor="#f58a5e"
     misc_feature    complement(6394..7017)
                     /label="tetR"
                     /ApEinfo_revcolor="#f58a5e"
                     /ApEinfo_fwdcolor="#f58a5e"
     prokaryote p... 7018..7117
                     /label="P3"
                     /ApEinfo_revcolor="#f58a5e"
                     /ApEinfo_fwdcolor="#f58a5e"
     prokaryote p... 7018..7117
                     /label="P3_n"
                     /ApEinfo_revcolor="#f58a5e"
                     /ApEinfo_fwdcolor="#f58a5e"
     NGS barcode     7145..7159
                     /label="Barcode 91"
                     /ApEinfo_revcolor="#faac61"
                     /ApEinfo_fwdcolor="#faac61"
     CDS             7160..698
                     /label="mScarlet-I"
                     /ApEinfo_revcolor="#ffef86"
                     /ApEinfo_fwdcolor="#ffef86"
ORIGIN
        1 TGGTGAGTAA GGGTGAAGCC GTGATTAAAG AGTTCATGCG CTTCAAAGTG CATATGGAGG
       61 GCTCAATGAA CGGCCATGAA TTTGAAATTG AAGGTGAAGG AGAAGGCCGT CCGTATGAGG
      121 GCACCCAGAC CGCCAAACTG AAAGTCACAA AGGGTGGCCC GCTGCCGTTT TCGTGGGATA
      181 TTTTATCCCC TCAATTCATG TACGGCAGCC GGGCGTTTAT TAAACACCCG GCGGATATCC
      241 CGGATTACTA TAAGCAATCT TTTCCAGAAG GCTTTAAATG GGAGCGCGTG ATGAATTTTG
      301 AAGACGGAGG TGCTGTTACC GTGACCCAGG ACACGAGCTT AGAAGACGGT ACCTTGATCT
      361 ATAAGGTAAA GCTGCGTGGT ACCAATTTCC CGCCGGATGG GCCAGTTATG CAGAAAAAGA
      421 CTATGGGCTG GGAAGCATCG ACGGAGCGTC TTTACCCCGA AGACGGCGTC CTGAAAGGCG
      481 ATATTAAAAT GGCCCTGCGA CTGAAAGACG GCGGTCGCTA CCTTGCAGAT TTCAAAACAA
      541 CGTATAAAGC GAAAAAACCT GTGCAGATGC CCGGGGCGTA CAACGTTGAT CGCAAACTAG
      601 ATATCACTTC ACACAACGAA GATTACACGG TAGTCGAACA GTATGAACGT AGCGAGGGGC
      661 GCCATAGCAC CGGAGGCATG GATGAACTCT ATAAATAAGC TTCGCTCGTG CTCGCCGCGA
      721 CCTTCCTCTT CATGCACCTC TTCGGCATCG GGCTGCACAA CGCTACAGAG GAGCTTTTCC
      781 GCTGCATAAC CCTGCTTCGG GGTCATTATA GCGATTTTTT CGGTATATCC ATCCTTTTTC
      841 GCACGATATA CAGGATTTTG CCAAAGGGTT CGTGTAGACT TTCCTTGGTG TATCCAACGG
      901 CGTCAGCCGG GCAGGATAGG TGAAGTAGGC CCACCCGCGA GCGGGTGTTC CTTCTTCACT
      961 GTCCCTTATT CGCACCTGGC GGTGCTCAAC GGGAATCCTG CTCTGCGAGG CTGGCCGTAC
     1021 GCTAGGTATA CTTGAGACCA CCCCAGGATA CATAGATTAC CACAACTCCG AGCCCTTCCA
     1081 CCTAGCGTGC TAACCACGCA CGCTATTGTT GTATAGGCTA GGTGGAGGCT CAGTGATGAT
     1141 AAGTCTGCGA TGGTGGATGC ATGTGTCATG GTCATAGCTG TTTCCTGTGT GAAATTGTTA
     1201 TCCGCTCAGA GGGCACAATC CTATTCCGCG CTATCCGACA ATCTCCAAGA CATTAGGTGG
     1261 AGTTCAGTTC GGCGTATGGC ATATGTCGCT GGAAAGAACA TGTGAGCAAA AGGCCAGCAA
     1321 AAGGCCAGGA ACCGTAAAAA GGCCGCGTTG CTGGCGTTac agctgggcgc gccccatgtc
     1381 agccgttaag tgttcctgtg tcactcaaaa ttgctttgag aggctctaag ggcttctcag
     1441 tgcgttacat ccctggcttg ttgtccacaa ccgttaaacc ttaaaggctt taaaagcctt
     1501 atatattctt ttttttctta taaaacttaa aaccttagag gctatttaag ttgctgattt
     1561 atattaattt tattgttcaa acatgagagc ttagtacgtg aaacatgaga gcttagtacg
     1621 ttagccatga gagcttagta cgttagccat gagggtttag ttcgttaaac atgagagctt
     1681 agtacgttaa acatgagagc ttagtacgtg aaacatgaga gcttagtacg tactatcaac
     1741 aggttgaact gctgatcttc agatcggcgc gccggccggc cGAAGATCCT TTGATCTTTT
     1801 CTACGGGGTC TGACGCTCTA TTCAACAAAG CCGCCGTCCC GTCAAGTCAG CGTAAATGGG
     1861 TAGGGGGCTT CAAATCGTCC CCCCATACGA TATAAGTTGT TACTAGTGCT TGGATTCTCA
     1921 CCAATAAAAA ACGCCCGGCG GCAACCGAGC GTTCTGAACA AATCCAGATG GAGTTCTGAG
     1981 GTCATTACTG GATCTATCAA CAGGAGTCCA AGCGAGCTCG ATATCAAATT ACGCCCCGCC
     2041 CTGCCACTCA TCGCAGTACT GTTGTAATTC ATTAAGCATT CTGCCGACAT GGAAGCCATC
     2101 ACAAACGGCA TGATGAACCT GAATCGCCAG CGGCATCAGC ACCTTGTCGC CTTGCGTATA
     2161 ATATTTGCCC ATGGTGAAAA CGGGGGCGAA GAAGTTGTCC ATATTGGCCA CGTTTAAATC
     2221 AAAACTGGTG AAACTCACCC AGGGATTGGC TGAGACGAAA AACATATTCT CAATAAACCC
     2281 TTTAGGGAAA TAGGCCAGGT TTTCACCGTA ACACGCCACA TCTTGCGAAT ATATGTGTAG
     2341 AAACTGCCGG AAATCGTCGT GGTATTCACT CCAGAGCGAT GAAAACGTTT CAGTTTGCTC
     2401 ATGGAAAACG GTGTAACAAG GGTGAACACT ATCCCATATC ACCAGCTCAC CGTCTTTCAT
     2461 TGCCATACGA AATTCCGGAT GAGCATTCAT CAGGCGGGCA AGAATGTGAA TAAAGGCCGG
     2521 ATAAAACTTG TGCTTATTTT TCTTTACGGT CTTTAAAAAG GCCGTAATAT CCAGCTGAAC
     2581 GGTCTGGTTA TAGGTACATT GAGCAACTGA CTGAAATGCC TCAAAATGTT CTTTACGATG
     2641 CCATTGGGAT ATATCAACGG TGGTATATCC AGTGATTTTT TTCTCCATTT TAGCTTCCTT
     2701 AGCTCCTGAA AATCTCGATA ACTCAAAAAA TACGCCCGGT AGTGATCTTA TTTCATTATG
     2761 GTGAAAGTTG GAACCTCTTA CGTGCCGATC AACGTCTCAT TGATACCTGA AACAAAACCC
     2821 ATCGTACGGC CAAGGAAGTC TCCAATAACT GTGATCCACC ACAAGCGCCA GGGTTTTCCC
     2881 AGTCACGACG TTGTAAAACG ACGGCCAGTC ATGCATAATC CGCACGCATC TGGAATAAGG
     2941 AAGTGCCATT CCGCCTGACC TTAGCGTGCG AACAGCACGC TATTGTTGTA TCATTACTCG
     3001 CATCCATTCT CAGGCTGTCT CGTCTCGTCT CCGAGGTCTC AGGAGAATGA GTCAGGGTCA
     3061 CGCGTAGGAC GCGTCGAGTA GGGTTTCTTG TCGACTCCAT GTCAGTTCCG CAGCCACACG
     3121 CCGTGTGAAG CTGGGGAGGT TCATTTGATA TGCCTCCTAA ATTTTTATCT AAAGTGAATT
     3181 TAGGAGGCTT ACTTGTCTGC TTTCTTCATT AGAATCAATC CTTTTTTAAA AGTCAATCCC
     3241 GTTTGTTGAA CTACTCTTTA ATAAAATAAT TTTTCCGTTC CCAATTCCAC ATTGCAATAA
     3301 TAGAAAATCC ATCTTCATCG GCTTTTTCGT CATCATCTGT ATGAATCAAA TCGCCTTCTT
     3361 CTGTGTCATC AAGGTTTAAT TTTTTATGTA TTTCTTTTAA CAAACCACCA TAGGAGATTA
     3421 ACCTTTTACG GTGTAAACCT TCCTCCAAAT CAGACAAACG TTTCAAATTC TTTTCTTCAT
     3481 CATCGGTCAT AAAATCCGTA TCCTTTACAG GATATTTTGC AGTTTCGTCA ATTGCCGATT
     3541 GTATATCCGA TTTATATTTA TTTTTCGGTC GAATCATTTG AACTTTTACA TTTGGATCAT
     3601 AGTCTAATTT CATTGCCTTT TTCCAAAATT GAATCCATTG TTTTTGATTC ACGTAGTTTT
     3661 CTGTATTCTT AAAATAAGTT GGTTCCACAC ATACCAATAC ATGCATGTGC TGATTATAAG
     3721 AATTATCTTT ATTATTTATT GTCACTTCCG TTGCACGCAT AAAACCAACA AGATTTTTAT
     3781 TAATTTTTTT ATATTGCATC ATTCGGCGAA ATCCTTGAGC CATATCTGAC AAACTCTTAT
     3841 TTAATTCTTC GCCATCATAA ACATTTTTAA CTGTTAATGT GAGAAACAAC CAACGAACTG
     3901 TTGGCTTTTG TTTAATAACT TCAGCAACAA CCTTTTGTGA CTGAATGCCA TGTTTCATTG
     3961 CTCTCCTCCA GTTGCACATT GGACAAAGCC TGGATTTACA AAACCACACT CGATACAACT
     4021 TTCTTTCGCC TGTTTCACGA TTTTGTTTAT ACTCTAATAT TTCAGCACAA TCTTTTACTC
     4081 TTTCAGCCTT TTTAAATTCA AGAATATGCA GAAGTTCAAA GTAATCAACA TTAGCGATTT
     4141 TCTTTTCTCT CCATGGCCTC ACTTTTCCAC TTTTTGTCTT GTCCACTAAA ACCCTTGATT
     4201 TTTCATCTGA ATAAATGCTA CTATTAGGAC ACATAATATT AAAAGAAACC CCCATCTATT
     4261 TAGTTATTTG TTTGGTCACT TATAACTTTA ACAGATGGGG TTTTTCTGTG CAACCAATTT
     4321 TAAGGGTTTT CAATACTTTA AAACACATAC ATACCAACAC TTCAACGCAC CTTTCAGCAA
     4381 CTAAAATAAA AATGACGTTA TTTCTATATG TATCAAGAAT AGAAAGAACT CGTTTTTCGC
     4441 TACGCTCAAA ACGCAAAAAA AGCACTCATT CGAGTGCTTT TTCTTATCGC TCCAAATCAT
     4501 GCGATTTTTT CCTCTTTGCT TTTCTTTGCT CACGAAGTTC TCGATCACGC TGCAAAACAT
     4561 CTTGAAGCGA AAAAGTATTC TTCTTTTCTT CCGATCGCTC ATGCTGACGC ACGAAAAGCC
     4621 CTCTAGGCGC ATAGGAACAA CTCCTAAATG CATGTGAGGG GTTTTCTCGT CCATGTGAAC
     4681 AGTCGCATAC GCAATATTTT GTTTCCCATA CTGCATTAAT GAATCGGCCA ACGCGCGGGG
     4741 AGAGGCGGTT TGCGTATTGG GCGCTCTTGC GCTTCCTCGC TCACTGACTC GCTGCGCTCG
     4801 GTCGTTCGGC TGCGGCGAGC GGTATCAGCT CACTCAAAGG CGGTAATACG GTTATCCACA
     4861 GAATCAGGGG CGCTAGCAAG GAGGATCCTT TAACTCTGGC AACCCTCAAA ATTGAATGAG
     4921 ACATGCTACA CCTCCGGATA ATAAATATAT ATAAACGTAT ATAGATTTCA TAAAGTCTAA
     4981 CACACTAGAC TTATTTACTT CGTAATTAAG TCGTTAAACC GTGTGCTCTA CGACCAAAAC
     5041 TATAAAACCT TTAAGAACTT TCTTTTTTTA CAAGAAAAAA GAAATTAGAT AAATCTCTCA
     5101 TATCTTTTAT TCAATAATCG CATCCGATTG CAGTATAAAT TTAACGATCA CTCATCATGT
     5161 TCATATTTAT CAGAGGTCGT GCTATAATTA TACTAATTTT ATAAGGAGGA AAAAATATGG
     5221 GCATTTTTAG TATTTTTGTA ATCAGCACAG TTCATTATCA ACCAAACAAA AAATAAGTGG
     5281 TTATAATGAA TCGTTAATAA GCAAAATTCA TATAACCAAA TTAAAGAGGG TTATAAATGA
     5341 ACGAGAAAAA TATAAAACAC AGTCAAAACT TTATTACTTC AAAACATAAT ATAGATAAAA
     5401 TAATGACAAA TATAAGATTA AATGAACATG ATAATATCTT TGAAATCGGC TCAGGAAAAG
     5461 GCCATTTTAC CCTTGAATTA GTAAAGAGGT GTAATTTCGT AACTGCCATT GAAATAGACC
     5521 ATAAATTATG CAAAACTACA GAAAATAAAC TTGTTGATCA CGATAATTTC CAAGTTTTAA
     5581 ACAAGGATAT ATTGCAGTTT AAATTTCCTA AAAACCAATC CTATAAAATA TATGGTAATA
     5641 TACCTTATAA CATAAGTACG GATATAATAC GCAAAATTGT TTTTGATAGT ATAGCTAATG
     5701 AGATTTATTT AATCGTGGAA TACGGGTTTG CTAAAAGATT ATTAAATACA AAACGCTCAT
     5761 TGGCATTACT TTTAATGGCA GAAGTTGATA TTTCTATATT AAGTATGGTT CCAAGAGAAT
     5821 ATTTTCATCC TAAACCTAAA GTGAATAGCT CACTTATCAG ATTAAGTAGA AAAAAATCAA
     5881 GAATATCACA CAAAGATAAA CAAAAGTATA ATTATTTCGT TATGAAATGG GTTAACAAAG
     5941 AATACAAGAA AATATTTACA AAAAATCAAT TTAACAATTC CTTAAAACAT GCAGGAATTG
     6001 ACGATTTAAA CAATATTAGC TTTGAACAAT TCTTATCTCT TTTCAATAGC TATAAATTAT
     6061 TTAATAAGTA AGCTTGTTAA GGGATGCATA AACTGCATCC CTTAACTTGT TTTTCGTGTG
     6121 CCTATTTTTT GTGAATCGAT TATGTCTTTT GCGCAGTCGG CCGCTATACC CTCGTCTCAA
     6181 CCAAAGCAAT CAACCCATCA ACCACCTGGT CGTTGGGATT GTCCTGACCG AAGCGGGACA
     6241 GGTCCACGAG CAGGCAATGC TTGTTGGGCA TGGTGAGGTG GATGTCTTTC ACTTCCGGCA
     6301 CGCAGCCGAG GACTTTTTGC GCCATATCGT AAAGTGTGTG CTGAACGGAT TCGCTTTCGT
     6361 GTTCAGCGAA AGAGGCGAGA AGGAGATTCC ttaagaccca ctttcacatt taagttgttt
     6421 ttctaatccg catatgatca attcaaggcc gaataagaag gctggctctg caccttggtg
     6481 atcaaataat tcgatagctt gtcgtaataa tggcggcata ctatcagtag taggtgtttc
     6541 cctttcttct ttagcgactt gatgctcttg atcttccaat acgcaaccta aagtaaaatg
     6601 ccccacagcg ctgagtgcat ataatgcatt ctctagtgaa aaaccttgtt ggcataaaaa
     6661 ggctaattga ttttcgagag tttcatactg tttttctgta ggccgtgtac ctaaatgtac
     6721 ttttgctcca tcgcgatgac ttagtaaagc acatctaaaa cttttagcgt tattacgtaa
     6781 aaaatcttgc cagctttccc cttctaaagg gcaaaagtga gtatggtgcc tatctaacat
     6841 ctcaatggct aaggcgtcga gcaaagcccg cttatttttt acatgccaat acaatgtagg
     6901 ctgctctaca cctagcttct gggcgagttt acgggttgtt aaaccttcga ttccgacctc
     6961 attaagcagc tctaatgcgc tgttaatcac tttactttta tctaatctag acatcatAAT
     7021 ATATTGAAAG ATCATGACGT TATGCTATAC TGAAACAGTT GTCAAAATTG CATATACGTG
     7081 TAAAATAGAT TTACAAAAGA TTCGGAGGTT TTTTAACATG ggttctcacc accaccacca
     7141 tcacACTGCG GCTACTGCTA
//
