# Supplementary material for: A genetic platform for a biocementation bacterium
Source: bioRxiv preprint, doi:10.64898/2025.12.05.692644, version 1 (2025-12-06)
Supplement: Plasmid Sequences [file 692644_file03.zip › Sporosarcina Plasmid Vectors/Promoter library variant plasmids/pGLU_511_62.gb]

LOCUS       pGLU_511_62             7260 bp ds-DNA     circular     02-DEC-2025
DEFINITION  .
FEATURES             Location/Qualifiers
     prokaryote t... 703..760
                     /label="TAmarelleT7"
                     /ApEinfo_revcolor="#f58a5e"
                     /ApEinfo_fwdcolor="#f58a5e"
     miscellaneous   774..1019
                     /label="oriT"
                     /ApEinfo_revcolor="#84b0dc"
                     /ApEinfo_fwdcolor="#84b0dc"
     miscellaneous   1043..1082
                     /label="UNSX"
                     /ApEinfo_revcolor="#9eafd2"
                     /ApEinfo_fwdcolor="#9eafd2"
     prokaryote p... 1083..1114
                     /label="L2U8H11"
                     /ApEinfo_revcolor="#75c6a9"
                     /ApEinfo_fwdcolor="#75c6a9"
     primer_bind     complement(1167..1187)
                     /label="M13-rev"
                     /ApEinfo_revcolor="#85dae9"
                     /ApEinfo_fwdcolor="#85dae9"
     primer_bind     complement(1171..1187)
                     /label="M13 rev"
                     /ApEinfo_revcolor="#c7b0e3"
                     /ApEinfo_fwdcolor="#c7b0e3"
     ori             1377..1765
                     /label="R6K ORI"
                     /ApEinfo_revcolor="#85dae9"
                     /ApEinfo_fwdcolor="#85dae9"
     terminator      1914..2008
                     /label="lambda t0 terminator"
                     /ApEinfo_revcolor="#faac61"
                     /ApEinfo_fwdcolor="#faac61"
     CDS             complement(2029..2688)
                     /label="cat"
                     /ApEinfo_revcolor="#ffef86"
                     /ApEinfo_fwdcolor="#ffef86"
     promoter        complement(2689..2791)
                     /label="Pcat"
                     /ApEinfo_revcolor="#9eafd2"
                     /ApEinfo_fwdcolor="#9eafd2"
     primer_bind     2892..2909
                     /label="M13-fwd"
                     /ApEinfo_revcolor="#85dae9"
                     /ApEinfo_fwdcolor="#85dae9"
     primer_bind     2893..2909
                     /label="M13 fwd"
                     /ApEinfo_revcolor="#d59687"
                     /ApEinfo_fwdcolor="#d59687"
     prokaryote t... 2962..2991
                     /label="L2U5H11"
                     /ApEinfo_revcolor="#f8d3a9"
                     /ApEinfo_fwdcolor="#f8d3a9"
     spacer          2992..3031
                     /label="UNS_1"
                     /ApEinfo_revcolor="#c6c9d1"
                     /ApEinfo_fwdcolor="#c6c9d1"
     miscellaneous   2992..3031
                     /label="UNS1"
                     /ApEinfo_revcolor="#9eafd2"
                     /ApEinfo_fwdcolor="#9eafd2"
     misc_feature    3055..3084
                     /label="F primer binding"
                     /ApEinfo_revcolor="#d6b295"
                     /ApEinfo_fwdcolor="#d6b295"
     Primer site     3055..3084
                     /label="F-skpp-asm-15-mer-2x"
                     /ApEinfo_revcolor="#f58a5e"
                     /ApEinfo_fwdcolor="#f58a5e"
     ORI barcode     3055..3134
                     /label="ORI_BC_30"
                     /ApEinfo_revcolor="#faac61"
                     /ApEinfo_fwdcolor="#faac61"
     Barcode         3085..3104
                     /label="BC.0030"
                     /ApEinfo_revcolor="#c6c9d1"
                     /ApEinfo_fwdcolor="#c6c9d1"
     Primer site     3105..3134
                     /label="R-skpp-asm-15-mer-2x"
                     /ApEinfo_revcolor="#f58a5e"
                     /ApEinfo_fwdcolor="#f58a5e"
     misc_feature    complement(3105..3134)
                     /label="R primer binding"
                     /ApEinfo_revcolor="#d6b295"
                     /ApEinfo_fwdcolor="#d6b295"
     ORI             3139..4870
                     /label="pTHT15 ORI"
                     /ApEinfo_revcolor="#f58a5e"
                     /ApEinfo_fwdcolor="#f58a5e"
     prokaryote p... 4884..5335
                     /label="PermC"
                     /ApEinfo_revcolor="#faac61"
                     /ApEinfo_fwdcolor="#faac61"
     RBS             5204..5214
                     /label="bsRBS"
                     /ApEinfo_revcolor="#b7e6d7"
                     /ApEinfo_fwdcolor="#b7e6d7"
     CDS             5337..6071
                     /label="ermC"
                     /ApEinfo_revcolor="#ffef86"
                     /ApEinfo_fwdcolor="#ffef86"
     prokaryote t... 6076..6161
                     /label="TermC"
                     /ApEinfo_revcolor="#f8d3a9"
                     /ApEinfo_fwdcolor="#f8d3a9"
     misc_feature    6170..6209
                     /label="UNS_8"
                     /ApEinfo_revcolor="#c6c9d1"
                     /ApEinfo_fwdcolor="#c6c9d1"
     prokaryote t... complement(6210..6390)
                     /label="TAmarelleT9"
                     /ApEinfo_revcolor="#f58a5e"
                     /ApEinfo_fwdcolor="#f58a5e"
     misc_feature    complement(6394..7017)
                     /label="tetR"
                     /ApEinfo_revcolor="#f58a5e"
                     /ApEinfo_fwdcolor="#f58a5e"
     prokaryote p... 7018..7117
                     /label="P19"
                     /ApEinfo_revcolor="#f58a5e"
                     /ApEinfo_fwdcolor="#f58a5e"
     prokaryote p... 7118..7217
                     /label="P21_d"
                     /ApEinfo_revcolor="#f58a5e"
                     /ApEinfo_fwdcolor="#f58a5e"
     misc_feature    7131..7149
                     /label="Tet Operator"
                     /ApEinfo_revcolor="#84b0dc"
                     /ApEinfo_fwdcolor="#84b0dc"
     NGS barcode     7245..7259
                     /label="Barcode 62"
                     /ApEinfo_revcolor="#faac61"
                     /ApEinfo_fwdcolor="#faac61"
     CDS             7260..698
                     /label="mScarlet-I"
                     /ApEinfo_revcolor="#ffef86"
                     /ApEinfo_fwdcolor="#ffef86"
ORIGIN
        1 TGGTGAGTAA GGGTGAAGCC GTGATTAAAG AGTTCATGCG CTTCAAAGTG CATATGGAGG
       61 GCTCAATGAA CGGCCATGAA TTTGAAATTG AAGGTGAAGG AGAAGGCCGT CCGTATGAGG
      121 GCACCCAGAC CGCCAAACTG AAAGTCACAA AGGGTGGCCC GCTGCCGTTT TCGTGGGATA
      181 TTTTATCCCC TCAATTCATG TACGGCAGCC GGGCGTTTAT TAAACACCCG GCGGATATCC
      241 CGGATTACTA TAAGCAATCT TTTCCAGAAG GCTTTAAATG GGAGCGCGTG ATGAATTTTG
      301 AAGACGGAGG TGCTGTTACC GTGACCCAGG ACACGAGCTT AGAAGACGGT ACCTTGATCT
      361 ATAAGGTAAA GCTGCGTGGT ACCAATTTCC CGCCGGATGG GCCAGTTATG CAGAAAAAGA
      421 CTATGGGCTG GGAAGCATCG ACGGAGCGTC TTTACCCCGA AGACGGCGTC CTGAAAGGCG
      481 ATATTAAAAT GGCCCTGCGA CTGAAAGACG GCGGTCGCTA CCTTGCAGAT TTCAAAACAA
      541 CGTATAAAGC GAAAAAACCT GTGCAGATGC CCGGGGCGTA CAACGTTGAT CGCAAACTAG
      601 ATATCACTTC ACACAACGAA GATTACACGG TAGTCGAACA GTATGAACGT AGCGAGGGGC
      661 GCCATAGCAC CGGAGGCATG GATGAACTCT ATAAATAAGC TTCGCTCGTG CTCGCCGCGA
      721 CCTTCCTCTT CATGCACCTC TTCGGCATCG GGCTGCACAA CGCTACAGAG GAGCTTTTCC
      781 GCTGCATAAC CCTGCTTCGG GGTCATTATA GCGATTTTTT CGGTATATCC ATCCTTTTTC
      841 GCACGATATA CAGGATTTTG CCAAAGGGTT CGTGTAGACT TTCCTTGGTG TATCCAACGG
      901 CGTCAGCCGG GCAGGATAGG TGAAGTAGGC CCACCCGCGA GCGGGTGTTC CTTCTTCACT
      961 GTCCCTTATT CGCACCTGGC GGTGCTCAAC GGGAATCCTG CTCTGCGAGG CTGGCCGTAC
     1021 GCTAGGTATA CTTGAGACCA CCCCAGGATA CATAGATTAC CACAACTCCG AGCCCTTCCA
     1081 CCTAGCGTGC TAACCACGCA CGCTATTGTT GTATAGGCTA GGTGGAGGCT CAGTGATGAT
     1141 AAGTCTGCGA TGGTGGATGC ATGTGTCATG GTCATAGCTG TTTCCTGTGT GAAATTGTTA
     1201 TCCGCTCAGA GGGCACAATC CTATTCCGCG CTATCCGACA ATCTCCAAGA CATTAGGTGG
     1261 AGTTCAGTTC GGCGTATGGC ATATGTCGCT GGAAAGAACA TGTGAGCAAA AGGCCAGCAA
     1321 AAGGCCAGGA ACCGTAAAAA GGCCGCGTTG CTGGCGTTac agctgggcgc gccccatgtc
     1381 agccgttaag tgttcctgtg tcactcaaaa ttgctttgag aggctctaag ggcttctcag
     1441 tgcgttacat ccctggcttg ttgtccacaa ccgttaaacc ttaaaggctt taaaagcctt
     1501 atatattctt ttttttctta taaaacttaa aaccttagag gctatttaag ttgctgattt
     1561 atattaattt tattgttcaa acatgagagc ttagtacgtg aaacatgaga gcttagtacg
     1621 ttagccatga gagcttagta cgttagccat gagggtttag ttcgttaaac atgagagctt
     1681 agtacgttaa acatgagagc ttagtacgtg aaacatgaga gcttagtacg tactatcaac
     1741 aggttgaact gctgatcttc agatcggcgc gccggccggc cGAAGATCCT TTGATCTTTT
     1801 CTACGGGGTC TGACGCTCTA TTCAACAAAG CCGCCGTCCC GTCAAGTCAG CGTAAATGGG
     1861 TAGGGGGCTT CAAATCGTCC CCCCATACGA TATAAGTTGT TACTAGTGCT TGGATTCTCA
     1921 CCAATAAAAA ACGCCCGGCG GCAACCGAGC GTTCTGAACA AATCCAGATG GAGTTCTGAG
     1981 GTCATTACTG GATCTATCAA CAGGAGTCCA AGCGAGCTCG ATATCAAATT ACGCCCCGCC
     2041 CTGCCACTCA TCGCAGTACT GTTGTAATTC ATTAAGCATT CTGCCGACAT GGAAGCCATC
     2101 ACAAACGGCA TGATGAACCT GAATCGCCAG CGGCATCAGC ACCTTGTCGC CTTGCGTATA
     2161 ATATTTGCCC ATGGTGAAAA CGGGGGCGAA GAAGTTGTCC ATATTGGCCA CGTTTAAATC
     2221 AAAACTGGTG AAACTCACCC AGGGATTGGC TGAGACGAAA AACATATTCT CAATAAACCC
     2281 TTTAGGGAAA TAGGCCAGGT TTTCACCGTA ACACGCCACA TCTTGCGAAT ATATGTGTAG
     2341 AAACTGCCGG AAATCGTCGT GGTATTCACT CCAGAGCGAT GAAAACGTTT CAGTTTGCTC
     2401 ATGGAAAACG GTGTAACAAG GGTGAACACT ATCCCATATC ACCAGCTCAC CGTCTTTCAT
     2461 TGCCATACGA AATTCCGGAT GAGCATTCAT CAGGCGGGCA AGAATGTGAA TAAAGGCCGG
     2521 ATAAAACTTG TGCTTATTTT TCTTTACGGT CTTTAAAAAG GCCGTAATAT CCAGCTGAAC
     2581 GGTCTGGTTA TAGGTACATT GAGCAACTGA CTGAAATGCC TCAAAATGTT CTTTACGATG
     2641 CCATTGGGAT ATATCAACGG TGGTATATCC AGTGATTTTT TTCTCCATTT TAGCTTCCTT
     2701 AGCTCCTGAA AATCTCGATA ACTCAAAAAA TACGCCCGGT AGTGATCTTA TTTCATTATG
     2761 GTGAAAGTTG GAACCTCTTA CGTGCCGATC AACGTCTCAT TGATACCTGA AACAAAACCC
     2821 ATCGTACGGC CAAGGAAGTC TCCAATAACT GTGATCCACC ACAAGCGCCA GGGTTTTCCC
     2881 AGTCACGACG TTGTAAAACG ACGGCCAGTC ATGCATAATC CGCACGCATC TGGAATAAGG
     2941 AAGTGCCATT CCGCCTGACC TTAGCGTGCG AACAGCACGC TATTGTTGTA TCATTACTCG
     3001 CATCCATTCT CAGGCTGTCT CGTCTCGTCT CCGAGGTCTC AGGAGAATGA GTCAGGGTCA
     3061 CGCGTAGGAC GCGTCGAGTA GGGTTTCTTG TCGACTCCAT GTCAGTTCCG CAGCCACACG
     3121 CCGTGTGAAG CTGGGGAGGT TCATTTGATA TGCCTCCTAA ATTTTTATCT AAAGTGAATT
     3181 TAGGAGGCTT ACTTGTCTGC TTTCTTCATT AGAATCAATC CTTTTTTAAA AGTCAATCCC
     3241 GTTTGTTGAA CTACTCTTTA ATAAAATAAT TTTTCCGTTC CCAATTCCAC ATTGCAATAA
     3301 TAGAAAATCC ATCTTCATCG GCTTTTTCGT CATCATCTGT ATGAATCAAA TCGCCTTCTT
     3361 CTGTGTCATC AAGGTTTAAT TTTTTATGTA TTTCTTTTAA CAAACCACCA TAGGAGATTA
     3421 ACCTTTTACG GTGTAAACCT TCCTCCAAAT CAGACAAACG TTTCAAATTC TTTTCTTCAT
     3481 CATCGGTCAT AAAATCCGTA TCCTTTACAG GATATTTTGC AGTTTCGTCA ATTGCCGATT
     3541 GTATATCCGA TTTATATTTA TTTTTCGGTC GAATCATTTG AACTTTTACA TTTGGATCAT
     3601 AGTCTAATTT CATTGCCTTT TTCCAAAATT GAATCCATTG TTTTTGATTC ACGTAGTTTT
     3661 CTGTATTCTT AAAATAAGTT GGTTCCACAC ATACCAATAC ATGCATGTGC TGATTATAAG
     3721 AATTATCTTT ATTATTTATT GTCACTTCCG TTGCACGCAT AAAACCAACA AGATTTTTAT
     3781 TAATTTTTTT ATATTGCATC ATTCGGCGAA ATCCTTGAGC CATATCTGAC AAACTCTTAT
     3841 TTAATTCTTC GCCATCATAA ACATTTTTAA CTGTTAATGT GAGAAACAAC CAACGAACTG
     3901 TTGGCTTTTG TTTAATAACT TCAGCAACAA CCTTTTGTGA CTGAATGCCA TGTTTCATTG
     3961 CTCTCCTCCA GTTGCACATT GGACAAAGCC TGGATTTACA AAACCACACT CGATACAACT
     4021 TTCTTTCGCC TGTTTCACGA TTTTGTTTAT ACTCTAATAT TTCAGCACAA TCTTTTACTC
     4081 TTTCAGCCTT TTTAAATTCA AGAATATGCA GAAGTTCAAA GTAATCAACA TTAGCGATTT
     4141 TCTTTTCTCT CCATGGCCTC ACTTTTCCAC TTTTTGTCTT GTCCACTAAA ACCCTTGATT
     4201 TTTCATCTGA ATAAATGCTA CTATTAGGAC ACATAATATT AAAAGAAACC CCCATCTATT
     4261 TAGTTATTTG TTTGGTCACT TATAACTTTA ACAGATGGGG TTTTTCTGTG CAACCAATTT
     4321 TAAGGGTTTT CAATACTTTA AAACACATAC ATACCAACAC TTCAACGCAC CTTTCAGCAA
     4381 CTAAAATAAA AATGACGTTA TTTCTATATG TATCAAGAAT AGAAAGAACT CGTTTTTCGC
     4441 TACGCTCAAA ACGCAAAAAA AGCACTCATT CGAGTGCTTT TTCTTATCGC TCCAAATCAT
     4501 GCGATTTTTT CCTCTTTGCT TTTCTTTGCT CACGAAGTTC TCGATCACGC TGCAAAACAT
     4561 CTTGAAGCGA AAAAGTATTC TTCTTTTCTT CCGATCGCTC ATGCTGACGC ACGAAAAGCC
     4621 CTCTAGGCGC ATAGGAACAA CTCCTAAATG CATGTGAGGG GTTTTCTCGT CCATGTGAAC
     4681 AGTCGCATAC GCAATATTTT GTTTCCCATA CTGCATTAAT GAATCGGCCA ACGCGCGGGG
     4741 AGAGGCGGTT TGCGTATTGG GCGCTCTTGC GCTTCCTCGC TCACTGACTC GCTGCGCTCG
     4801 GTCGTTCGGC TGCGGCGAGC GGTATCAGCT CACTCAAAGG CGGTAATACG GTTATCCACA
     4861 GAATCAGGGG CGCTAGCAAG GAGGATCCTT TAACTCTGGC AACCCTCAAA ATTGAATGAG
     4921 ACATGCTACA CCTCCGGATA ATAAATATAT ATAAACGTAT ATAGATTTCA TAAAGTCTAA
     4981 CACACTAGAC TTATTTACTT CGTAATTAAG TCGTTAAACC GTGTGCTCTA CGACCAAAAC
     5041 TATAAAACCT TTAAGAACTT TCTTTTTTTA CAAGAAAAAA GAAATTAGAT AAATCTCTCA
     5101 TATCTTTTAT TCAATAATCG CATCCGATTG CAGTATAAAT TTAACGATCA CTCATCATGT
     5161 TCATATTTAT CAGAGGTCGT GCTATAATTA TACTAATTTT ATAAGGAGGA AAAAATATGG
     5221 GCATTTTTAG TATTTTTGTA ATCAGCACAG TTCATTATCA ACCAAACAAA AAATAAGTGG
     5281 TTATAATGAA TCGTTAATAA GCAAAATTCA TATAACCAAA TTAAAGAGGG TTATAAATGA
     5341 ACGAGAAAAA TATAAAACAC AGTCAAAACT TTATTACTTC AAAACATAAT ATAGATAAAA
     5401 TAATGACAAA TATAAGATTA AATGAACATG ATAATATCTT TGAAATCGGC TCAGGAAAAG
     5461 GCCATTTTAC CCTTGAATTA GTAAAGAGGT GTAATTTCGT AACTGCCATT GAAATAGACC
     5521 ATAAATTATG CAAAACTACA GAAAATAAAC TTGTTGATCA CGATAATTTC CAAGTTTTAA
     5581 ACAAGGATAT ATTGCAGTTT AAATTTCCTA AAAACCAATC CTATAAAATA TATGGTAATA
     5641 TACCTTATAA CATAAGTACG GATATAATAC GCAAAATTGT TTTTGATAGT ATAGCTAATG
     5701 AGATTTATTT AATCGTGGAA TACGGGTTTG CTAAAAGATT ATTAAATACA AAACGCTCAT
     5761 TGGCATTACT TTTAATGGCA GAAGTTGATA TTTCTATATT AAGTATGGTT CCAAGAGAAT
     5821 ATTTTCATCC TAAACCTAAA GTGAATAGCT CACTTATCAG ATTAAGTAGA AAAAAATCAA
     5881 GAATATCACA CAAAGATAAA CAAAAGTATA ATTATTTCGT TATGAAATGG GTTAACAAAG
     5941 AATACAAGAA AATATTTACA AAAAATCAAT TTAACAATTC CTTAAAACAT GCAGGAATTG
     6001 ACGATTTAAA CAATATTAGC TTTGAACAAT TCTTATCTCT TTTCAATAGC TATAAATTAT
     6061 TTAATAAGTA AGCTTGTTAA GGGATGCATA AACTGCATCC CTTAACTTGT TTTTCGTGTG
     6121 CCTATTTTTT GTGAATCGAT TATGTCTTTT GCGCAGTCGG CCGCTATACC CTCGTCTCAA
     6181 CCAAAGCAAT CAACCCATCA ACCACCTGGT CGTTGGGATT GTCCTGACCG AAGCGGGACA
     6241 GGTCCACGAG CAGGCAATGC TTGTTGGGCA TGGTGAGGTG GATGTCTTTC ACTTCCGGCA
     6301 CGCAGCCGAG GACTTTTTGC GCCATATCGT AAAGTGTGTG CTGAACGGAT TCGCTTTCGT
     6361 GTTCAGCGAA AGAGGCGAGA AGGAGATTCC ttaagaccca ctttcacatt taagttgttt
     6421 ttctaatccg catatgatca attcaaggcc gaataagaag gctggctctg caccttggtg
     6481 atcaaataat tcgatagctt gtcgtaataa tggcggcata ctatcagtag taggtgtttc
     6541 cctttcttct ttagcgactt gatgctcttg atcttccaat acgcaaccta aagtaaaatg
     6601 ccccacagcg ctgagtgcat ataatgcatt ctctagtgaa aaaccttgtt ggcataaaaa
     6661 ggctaattga ttttcgagag tttcatactg tttttctgta ggccgtgtac ctaaatgtac
     6721 ttttgctcca tcgcgatgac ttagtaaagc acatctaaaa cttttagcgt tattacgtaa
     6781 aaaatcttgc cagctttccc cttctaaagg gcaaaagtga gtatggtgcc tatctaacat
     6841 ctcaatggct aaggcgtcga gcaaagcccg cttatttttt acatgccaat acaatgtagg
     6901 ctgctctaca cctagcttct gggcgagttt acgggttgtt aaaccttcga ttccgacctc
     6961 attaagcagc tctaatgcgc tgttaatcac tttactttta tctaatctag acatcatATA
     7021 TAGCACTCCT TTAAACTAAT TAATATTACT TTAGCACGTT CTGAAACATT TTGGGTTATT
     7081 TACCGTATAC TTGATTGTAA AACAAAAGGG AGGAAATcgc attccgaact tccctatcag
     7141 tgatagagat attgacttta tttcaataga tatgtagtat agtaaGAGGC CCGGAGGGTT
     7201 TGTAAAGGAG GTTTTTAATG ggttctcacc accaccacca tcacACGTCT ACAACATCAA
//
