# Supplementary material for: A genetic platform for a biocementation bacterium
Source: bioRxiv preprint, doi:10.64898/2025.12.05.692644, version 1 (2025-12-06)
Supplement: Plasmid Sequences [file 692644_file03.zip › Sporosarcina Plasmid Vectors/Promoter library variant plasmids/pGLU_511_33.gb]

LOCUS       pGLU_511_33             7260 bp ds-DNA     circular     02-DEC-2025
DEFINITION  .
FEATURES             Location/Qualifiers
     prokaryote t... 703..760
                     /label="TAmarelleT7"
                     /ApEinfo_revcolor="#f58a5e"
                     /ApEinfo_fwdcolor="#f58a5e"
     miscellaneous   774..1019
                     /label="oriT"
                     /ApEinfo_revcolor="#84b0dc"
                     /ApEinfo_fwdcolor="#84b0dc"
     miscellaneous   1043..1082
                     /label="UNSX"
                     /ApEinfo_revcolor="#9eafd2"
                     /ApEinfo_fwdcolor="#9eafd2"
     prokaryote p... 1083..1114
                     /label="L2U8H11"
                     /ApEinfo_revcolor="#75c6a9"
                     /ApEinfo_fwdcolor="#75c6a9"
     primer_bind     complement(1167..1187)
                     /label="M13-rev"
                     /ApEinfo_revcolor="#85dae9"
                     /ApEinfo_fwdcolor="#85dae9"
     primer_bind     complement(1171..1187)
                     /label="M13 rev"
                     /ApEinfo_revcolor="#c7b0e3"
                     /ApEinfo_fwdcolor="#c7b0e3"
     ori             1377..1765
                     /label="R6K ORI"
                     /ApEinfo_revcolor="#85dae9"
                     /ApEinfo_fwdcolor="#85dae9"
     terminator      1914..2008
                     /label="lambda t0 terminator"
                     /ApEinfo_revcolor="#faac61"
                     /ApEinfo_fwdcolor="#faac61"
     CDS             complement(2029..2688)
                     /label="cat"
                     /ApEinfo_revcolor="#ffef86"
                     /ApEinfo_fwdcolor="#ffef86"
     promoter        complement(2689..2791)
                     /label="Pcat"
                     /ApEinfo_revcolor="#9eafd2"
                     /ApEinfo_fwdcolor="#9eafd2"
     primer_bind     2892..2909
                     /label="M13-fwd"
                     /ApEinfo_revcolor="#85dae9"
                     /ApEinfo_fwdcolor="#85dae9"
     primer_bind     2893..2909
                     /label="M13 fwd"
                     /ApEinfo_revcolor="#d59687"
                     /ApEinfo_fwdcolor="#d59687"
     prokaryote t... 2962..2991
                     /label="L2U5H11"
                     /ApEinfo_revcolor="#f8d3a9"
                     /ApEinfo_fwdcolor="#f8d3a9"
     miscellaneous   2992..3031
                     /label="UNS1"
                     /ApEinfo_revcolor="#9eafd2"
                     /ApEinfo_fwdcolor="#9eafd2"
     spacer          2992..3031
                     /label="UNS_1"
                     /ApEinfo_revcolor="#c6c9d1"
                     /ApEinfo_fwdcolor="#c6c9d1"
     misc_feature    3055..3084
                     /label="F primer binding"
                     /ApEinfo_revcolor="#d6b295"
                     /ApEinfo_fwdcolor="#d6b295"
     Primer site     3055..3084
                     /label="F-skpp-asm-15-mer-2x"
                     /ApEinfo_revcolor="#f58a5e"
                     /ApEinfo_fwdcolor="#f58a5e"
     ORI barcode     3055..3134
                     /label="ORI_BC_30"
                     /ApEinfo_revcolor="#faac61"
                     /ApEinfo_fwdcolor="#faac61"
     Barcode         3085..3104
                     /label="BC.0030"
                     /ApEinfo_revcolor="#c6c9d1"
                     /ApEinfo_fwdcolor="#c6c9d1"
     Primer site     3105..3134
                     /label="R-skpp-asm-15-mer-2x"
                     /ApEinfo_revcolor="#f58a5e"
                     /ApEinfo_fwdcolor="#f58a5e"
     misc_feature    complement(3105..3134)
                     /label="R primer binding"
                     /ApEinfo_revcolor="#d6b295"
                     /ApEinfo_fwdcolor="#d6b295"
     ORI             3139..4870
                     /label="pTHT15 ORI"
                     /ApEinfo_revcolor="#f58a5e"
                     /ApEinfo_fwdcolor="#f58a5e"
     prokaryote p... 4884..5335
                     /label="PermC"
                     /ApEinfo_revcolor="#faac61"
                     /ApEinfo_fwdcolor="#faac61"
     RBS             5204..5214
                     /label="bsRBS"
                     /ApEinfo_revcolor="#b7e6d7"
                     /ApEinfo_fwdcolor="#b7e6d7"
     CDS             5337..6071
                     /label="ermC"
                     /ApEinfo_revcolor="#ffef86"
                     /ApEinfo_fwdcolor="#ffef86"
     prokaryote t... 6076..6161
                     /label="TermC"
                     /ApEinfo_revcolor="#f8d3a9"
                     /ApEinfo_fwdcolor="#f8d3a9"
     misc_feature    6170..6209
                     /label="UNS_8"
                     /ApEinfo_revcolor="#c6c9d1"
                     /ApEinfo_fwdcolor="#c6c9d1"
     prokaryote t... complement(6210..6390)
                     /label="TAmarelleT9"
                     /ApEinfo_revcolor="#f58a5e"
                     /ApEinfo_fwdcolor="#f58a5e"
     misc_feature    complement(6394..7017)
                     /label="tetR"
                     /ApEinfo_revcolor="#f58a5e"
                     /ApEinfo_fwdcolor="#f58a5e"
     prokaryote p... 7018..7117
                     /label="P0-2"
                     /ApEinfo_revcolor="#f58a5e"
                     /ApEinfo_fwdcolor="#f58a5e"
     prokaryote p... 7118..7217
                     /label="P3_d"
                     /ApEinfo_revcolor="#f58a5e"
                     /ApEinfo_fwdcolor="#f58a5e"
     misc_feature    7138..7156
                     /label="Tet Operator"
                     /ApEinfo_revcolor="#84b0dc"
                     /ApEinfo_fwdcolor="#84b0dc"
     NGS barcode     7245..7259
                     /label="Barcode 33"
                     /ApEinfo_revcolor="#faac61"
                     /ApEinfo_fwdcolor="#faac61"
     CDS             7260..698
                     /label="mScarlet-I"
                     /ApEinfo_revcolor="#ffef86"
                     /ApEinfo_fwdcolor="#ffef86"
ORIGIN
        1 TGGTGAGTAA GGGTGAAGCC GTGATTAAAG AGTTCATGCG CTTCAAAGTG CATATGGAGG
       61 GCTCAATGAA CGGCCATGAA TTTGAAATTG AAGGTGAAGG AGAAGGCCGT CCGTATGAGG
      121 GCACCCAGAC CGCCAAACTG AAAGTCACAA AGGGTGGCCC GCTGCCGTTT TCGTGGGATA
      181 TTTTATCCCC TCAATTCATG TACGGCAGCC GGGCGTTTAT TAAACACCCG GCGGATATCC
      241 CGGATTACTA TAAGCAATCT TTTCCAGAAG GCTTTAAATG GGAGCGCGTG ATGAATTTTG
      301 AAGACGGAGG TGCTGTTACC GTGACCCAGG ACACGAGCTT AGAAGACGGT ACCTTGATCT
      361 ATAAGGTAAA GCTGCGTGGT ACCAATTTCC CGCCGGATGG GCCAGTTATG CAGAAAAAGA
      421 CTATGGGCTG GGAAGCATCG ACGGAGCGTC TTTACCCCGA AGACGGCGTC CTGAAAGGCG
      481 ATATTAAAAT GGCCCTGCGA CTGAAAGACG GCGGTCGCTA CCTTGCAGAT TTCAAAACAA
      541 CGTATAAAGC GAAAAAACCT GTGCAGATGC CCGGGGCGTA CAACGTTGAT CGCAAACTAG
      601 ATATCACTTC ACACAACGAA GATTACACGG TAGTCGAACA GTATGAACGT AGCGAGGGGC
      661 GCCATAGCAC CGGAGGCATG GATGAACTCT ATAAATAAGC TTCGCTCGTG CTCGCCGCGA
      721 CCTTCCTCTT CATGCACCTC TTCGGCATCG GGCTGCACAA CGCTACAGAG GAGCTTTTCC
      781 GCTGCATAAC CCTGCTTCGG GGTCATTATA GCGATTTTTT CGGTATATCC ATCCTTTTTC
      841 GCACGATATA CAGGATTTTG CCAAAGGGTT CGTGTAGACT TTCCTTGGTG TATCCAACGG
      901 CGTCAGCCGG GCAGGATAGG TGAAGTAGGC CCACCCGCGA GCGGGTGTTC CTTCTTCACT
      961 GTCCCTTATT CGCACCTGGC GGTGCTCAAC GGGAATCCTG CTCTGCGAGG CTGGCCGTAC
     1021 GCTAGGTATA CTTGAGACCA CCCCAGGATA CATAGATTAC CACAACTCCG AGCCCTTCCA
     1081 CCTAGCGTGC TAACCACGCA CGCTATTGTT GTATAGGCTA GGTGGAGGCT CAGTGATGAT
     1141 AAGTCTGCGA TGGTGGATGC ATGTGTCATG GTCATAGCTG TTTCCTGTGT GAAATTGTTA
     1201 TCCGCTCAGA GGGCACAATC CTATTCCGCG CTATCCGACA ATCTCCAAGA CATTAGGTGG
     1261 AGTTCAGTTC GGCGTATGGC ATATGTCGCT GGAAAGAACA TGTGAGCAAA AGGCCAGCAA
     1321 AAGGCCAGGA ACCGTAAAAA GGCCGCGTTG CTGGCGTTac agctgggcgc gccccatgtc
     1381 agccgttaag tgttcctgtg tcactcaaaa ttgctttgag aggctctaag ggcttctcag
     1441 tgcgttacat ccctggcttg ttgtccacaa ccgttaaacc ttaaaggctt taaaagcctt
     1501 atatattctt ttttttctta taaaacttaa aaccttagag gctatttaag ttgctgattt
     1561 atattaattt tattgttcaa acatgagagc ttagtacgtg aaacatgaga gcttagtacg
     1621 ttagccatga gagcttagta cgttagccat gagggtttag ttcgttaaac atgagagctt
     1681 agtacgttaa acatgagagc ttagtacgtg aaacatgaga gcttagtacg tactatcaac
     1741 aggttgaact gctgatcttc agatcggcgc gccggccggc cGAAGATCCT TTGATCTTTT
     1801 CTACGGGGTC TGACGCTCTA TTCAACAAAG CCGCCGTCCC GTCAAGTCAG CGTAAATGGG
     1861 TAGGGGGCTT CAAATCGTCC CCCCATACGA TATAAGTTGT TACTAGTGCT TGGATTCTCA
     1921 CCAATAAAAA ACGCCCGGCG GCAACCGAGC GTTCTGAACA AATCCAGATG GAGTTCTGAG
     1981 GTCATTACTG GATCTATCAA CAGGAGTCCA AGCGAGCTCG ATATCAAATT ACGCCCCGCC
     2041 CTGCCACTCA TCGCAGTACT GTTGTAATTC ATTAAGCATT CTGCCGACAT GGAAGCCATC
     2101 ACAAACGGCA TGATGAACCT GAATCGCCAG CGGCATCAGC ACCTTGTCGC CTTGCGTATA
     2161 ATATTTGCCC ATGGTGAAAA CGGGGGCGAA GAAGTTGTCC ATATTGGCCA CGTTTAAATC
     2221 AAAACTGGTG AAACTCACCC AGGGATTGGC TGAGACGAAA AACATATTCT CAATAAACCC
     2281 TTTAGGGAAA TAGGCCAGGT TTTCACCGTA ACACGCCACA TCTTGCGAAT ATATGTGTAG
     2341 AAACTGCCGG AAATCGTCGT GGTATTCACT CCAGAGCGAT GAAAACGTTT CAGTTTGCTC
     2401 ATGGAAAACG GTGTAACAAG GGTGAACACT ATCCCATATC ACCAGCTCAC CGTCTTTCAT
     2461 TGCCATACGA AATTCCGGAT GAGCATTCAT CAGGCGGGCA AGAATGTGAA TAAAGGCCGG
     2521 ATAAAACTTG TGCTTATTTT TCTTTACGGT CTTTAAAAAG GCCGTAATAT CCAGCTGAAC
     2581 GGTCTGGTTA TAGGTACATT GAGCAACTGA CTGAAATGCC TCAAAATGTT CTTTACGATG
     2641 CCATTGGGAT ATATCAACGG TGGTATATCC AGTGATTTTT TTCTCCATTT TAGCTTCCTT
     2701 AGCTCCTGAA AATCTCGATA ACTCAAAAAA TACGCCCGGT AGTGATCTTA TTTCATTATG
     2761 GTGAAAGTTG GAACCTCTTA CGTGCCGATC AACGTCTCAT TGATACCTGA AACAAAACCC
     2821 ATCGTACGGC CAAGGAAGTC TCCAATAACT GTGATCCACC ACAAGCGCCA GGGTTTTCCC
     2881 AGTCACGACG TTGTAAAACG ACGGCCAGTC ATGCATAATC CGCACGCATC TGGAATAAGG
     2941 AAGTGCCATT CCGCCTGACC TTAGCGTGCG AACAGCACGC TATTGTTGTA TCATTACTCG
     3001 CATCCATTCT CAGGCTGTCT CGTCTCGTCT CCGAGGTCTC AGGAGAATGA GTCAGGGTCA
     3061 CGCGTAGGAC GCGTCGAGTA GGGTTTCTTG TCGACTCCAT GTCAGTTCCG CAGCCACACG
     3121 CCGTGTGAAG CTGGGGAGGT TCATTTGATA TGCCTCCTAA ATTTTTATCT AAAGTGAATT
     3181 TAGGAGGCTT ACTTGTCTGC TTTCTTCATT AGAATCAATC CTTTTTTAAA AGTCAATCCC
     3241 GTTTGTTGAA CTACTCTTTA ATAAAATAAT TTTTCCGTTC CCAATTCCAC ATTGCAATAA
     3301 TAGAAAATCC ATCTTCATCG GCTTTTTCGT CATCATCTGT ATGAATCAAA TCGCCTTCTT
     3361 CTGTGTCATC AAGGTTTAAT TTTTTATGTA TTTCTTTTAA CAAACCACCA TAGGAGATTA
     3421 ACCTTTTACG GTGTAAACCT TCCTCCAAAT CAGACAAACG TTTCAAATTC TTTTCTTCAT
     3481 CATCGGTCAT AAAATCCGTA TCCTTTACAG GATATTTTGC AGTTTCGTCA ATTGCCGATT
     3541 GTATATCCGA TTTATATTTA TTTTTCGGTC GAATCATTTG AACTTTTACA TTTGGATCAT
     3601 AGTCTAATTT CATTGCCTTT TTCCAAAATT GAATCCATTG TTTTTGATTC ACGTAGTTTT
     3661 CTGTATTCTT AAAATAAGTT GGTTCCACAC ATACCAATAC ATGCATGTGC TGATTATAAG
     3721 AATTATCTTT ATTATTTATT GTCACTTCCG TTGCACGCAT AAAACCAACA AGATTTTTAT
     3781 TAATTTTTTT ATATTGCATC ATTCGGCGAA ATCCTTGAGC CATATCTGAC AAACTCTTAT
     3841 TTAATTCTTC GCCATCATAA ACATTTTTAA CTGTTAATGT GAGAAACAAC CAACGAACTG
     3901 TTGGCTTTTG TTTAATAACT TCAGCAACAA CCTTTTGTGA CTGAATGCCA TGTTTCATTG
     3961 CTCTCCTCCA GTTGCACATT GGACAAAGCC TGGATTTACA AAACCACACT CGATACAACT
     4021 TTCTTTCGCC TGTTTCACGA TTTTGTTTAT ACTCTAATAT TTCAGCACAA TCTTTTACTC
     4081 TTTCAGCCTT TTTAAATTCA AGAATATGCA GAAGTTCAAA GTAATCAACA TTAGCGATTT
     4141 TCTTTTCTCT CCATGGCCTC ACTTTTCCAC TTTTTGTCTT GTCCACTAAA ACCCTTGATT
     4201 TTTCATCTGA ATAAATGCTA CTATTAGGAC ACATAATATT AAAAGAAACC CCCATCTATT
     4261 TAGTTATTTG TTTGGTCACT TATAACTTTA ACAGATGGGG TTTTTCTGTG CAACCAATTT
     4321 TAAGGGTTTT CAATACTTTA AAACACATAC ATACCAACAC TTCAACGCAC CTTTCAGCAA
     4381 CTAAAATAAA AATGACGTTA TTTCTATATG TATCAAGAAT AGAAAGAACT CGTTTTTCGC
     4441 TACGCTCAAA ACGCAAAAAA AGCACTCATT CGAGTGCTTT TTCTTATCGC TCCAAATCAT
     4501 GCGATTTTTT CCTCTTTGCT TTTCTTTGCT CACGAAGTTC TCGATCACGC TGCAAAACAT
     4561 CTTGAAGCGA AAAAGTATTC TTCTTTTCTT CCGATCGCTC ATGCTGACGC ACGAAAAGCC
     4621 CTCTAGGCGC ATAGGAACAA CTCCTAAATG CATGTGAGGG GTTTTCTCGT CCATGTGAAC
     4681 AGTCGCATAC GCAATATTTT GTTTCCCATA CTGCATTAAT GAATCGGCCA ACGCGCGGGG
     4741 AGAGGCGGTT TGCGTATTGG GCGCTCTTGC GCTTCCTCGC TCACTGACTC GCTGCGCTCG
     4801 GTCGTTCGGC TGCGGCGAGC GGTATCAGCT CACTCAAAGG CGGTAATACG GTTATCCACA
     4861 GAATCAGGGG CGCTAGCAAG GAGGATCCTT TAACTCTGGC AACCCTCAAA ATTGAATGAG
     4921 ACATGCTACA CCTCCGGATA ATAAATATAT ATAAACGTAT ATAGATTTCA TAAAGTCTAA
     4981 CACACTAGAC TTATTTACTT CGTAATTAAG TCGTTAAACC GTGTGCTCTA CGACCAAAAC
     5041 TATAAAACCT TTAAGAACTT TCTTTTTTTA CAAGAAAAAA GAAATTAGAT AAATCTCTCA
     5101 TATCTTTTAT TCAATAATCG CATCCGATTG CAGTATAAAT TTAACGATCA CTCATCATGT
     5161 TCATATTTAT CAGAGGTCGT GCTATAATTA TACTAATTTT ATAAGGAGGA AAAAATATGG
     5221 GCATTTTTAG TATTTTTGTA ATCAGCACAG TTCATTATCA ACCAAACAAA AAATAAGTGG
     5281 TTATAATGAA TCGTTAATAA GCAAAATTCA TATAACCAAA TTAAAGAGGG TTATAAATGA
     5341 ACGAGAAAAA TATAAAACAC AGTCAAAACT TTATTACTTC AAAACATAAT ATAGATAAAA
     5401 TAATGACAAA TATAAGATTA AATGAACATG ATAATATCTT TGAAATCGGC TCAGGAAAAG
     5461 GCCATTTTAC CCTTGAATTA GTAAAGAGGT GTAATTTCGT AACTGCCATT GAAATAGACC
     5521 ATAAATTATG CAAAACTACA GAAAATAAAC TTGTTGATCA CGATAATTTC CAAGTTTTAA
     5581 ACAAGGATAT ATTGCAGTTT AAATTTCCTA AAAACCAATC CTATAAAATA TATGGTAATA
     5641 TACCTTATAA CATAAGTACG GATATAATAC GCAAAATTGT TTTTGATAGT ATAGCTAATG
     5701 AGATTTATTT AATCGTGGAA TACGGGTTTG CTAAAAGATT ATTAAATACA AAACGCTCAT
     5761 TGGCATTACT TTTAATGGCA GAAGTTGATA TTTCTATATT AAGTATGGTT CCAAGAGAAT
     5821 ATTTTCATCC TAAACCTAAA GTGAATAGCT CACTTATCAG ATTAAGTAGA AAAAAATCAA
     5881 GAATATCACA CAAAGATAAA CAAAAGTATA ATTATTTCGT TATGAAATGG GTTAACAAAG
     5941 AATACAAGAA AATATTTACA AAAAATCAAT TTAACAATTC CTTAAAACAT GCAGGAATTG
     6001 ACGATTTAAA CAATATTAGC TTTGAACAAT TCTTATCTCT TTTCAATAGC TATAAATTAT
     6061 TTAATAAGTA AGCTTGTTAA GGGATGCATA AACTGCATCC CTTAACTTGT TTTTCGTGTG
     6121 CCTATTTTTT GTGAATCGAT TATGTCTTTT GCGCAGTCGG CCGCTATACC CTCGTCTCAA
     6181 CCAAAGCAAT CAACCCATCA ACCACCTGGT CGTTGGGATT GTCCTGACCG AAGCGGGACA
     6241 GGTCCACGAG CAGGCAATGC TTGTTGGGCA TGGTGAGGTG GATGTCTTTC ACTTCCGGCA
     6301 CGCAGCCGAG GACTTTTTGC GCCATATCGT AAAGTGTGTG CTGAACGGAT TCGCTTTCGT
     6361 GTTCAGCGAA AGAGGCGAGA AGGAGATTCC ttaagaccca ctttcacatt taagttgttt
     6421 ttctaatccg catatgatca attcaaggcc gaataagaag gctggctctg caccttggtg
     6481 atcaaataat tcgatagctt gtcgtaataa tggcggcata ctatcagtag taggtgtttc
     6541 cctttcttct ttagcgactt gatgctcttg atcttccaat acgcaaccta aagtaaaatg
     6601 ccccacagcg ctgagtgcat ataatgcatt ctctagtgaa aaaccttgtt ggcataaaaa
     6661 ggctaattga ttttcgagag tttcatactg tttttctgta ggccgtgtac ctaaatgtac
     6721 ttttgctcca tcgcgatgac ttagtaaagc acatctaaaa cttttagcgt tattacgtaa
     6781 aaaatcttgc cagctttccc cttctaaagg gcaaaagtga gtatggtgcc tatctaacat
     6841 ctcaatggct aaggcgtcga gcaaagcccg cttatttttt acatgccaat acaatgtagg
     6901 ctgctctaca cctagcttct gggcgagttt acgggttgtt aaaccttcga ttccgacctc
     6961 attaagcagc tctaatgcgc tgttaatcac tttactttta tctaatctag acatcatAAG
     7021 TAGACTGTTG CGCGTTGGGG GTAGCGCCGG CTAACAAAGA CGCCTGGTAC AGCAGGAGTA
     7081 TCAAACCCGT ACAAAGGCAA CATCCTCACT TCGGTGAaat atattgaaag atcatgatcc
     7141 ctatcagtga tagagaagtt gtcaaaattg catatacgtg taaaatagat ttacaaaaga
     7201 ttcggaggtt ttttaacATG ggttctcacc accaccacca tcacACAGGT GGAGGGAGCA
//
