# Supplementary material for: A genetic platform for a biocementation bacterium
Source: bioRxiv preprint, doi:10.64898/2025.12.05.692644, version 1 (2025-12-06)
Supplement: Plasmid Sequences [file 692644_file03.zip › Sporosarcina Plasmid Vectors/Promoter library variant plasmids/pGLU_511_56.gb]

LOCUS       pGLU_511_56             7260 bp ds-DNA     circular     02-DEC-2025
DEFINITION  .
FEATURES             Location/Qualifiers
     prokaryote t... 703..760
                     /label="TAmarelleT7"
                     /ApEinfo_revcolor="#f58a5e"
                     /ApEinfo_fwdcolor="#f58a5e"
     miscellaneous   774..1019
                     /label="oriT"
                     /ApEinfo_revcolor="#84b0dc"
                     /ApEinfo_fwdcolor="#84b0dc"
     miscellaneous   1043..1082
                     /label="UNSX"
                     /ApEinfo_revcolor="#9eafd2"
                     /ApEinfo_fwdcolor="#9eafd2"
     prokaryote p... 1083..1114
                     /label="L2U8H11"
                     /ApEinfo_revcolor="#75c6a9"
                     /ApEinfo_fwdcolor="#75c6a9"
     primer_bind     complement(1167..1187)
                     /label="M13-rev"
                     /ApEinfo_revcolor="#85dae9"
                     /ApEinfo_fwdcolor="#85dae9"
     primer_bind     complement(1171..1187)
                     /label="M13 rev"
                     /ApEinfo_revcolor="#c7b0e3"
                     /ApEinfo_fwdcolor="#c7b0e3"
     ori             1377..1765
                     /label="R6K ORI"
                     /ApEinfo_revcolor="#85dae9"
                     /ApEinfo_fwdcolor="#85dae9"
     terminator      1914..2008
                     /label="lambda t0 terminator"
                     /ApEinfo_revcolor="#faac61"
                     /ApEinfo_fwdcolor="#faac61"
     CDS             complement(2029..2688)
                     /label="cat"
                     /ApEinfo_revcolor="#ffef86"
                     /ApEinfo_fwdcolor="#ffef86"
     promoter        complement(2689..2791)
                     /label="Pcat"
                     /ApEinfo_revcolor="#9eafd2"
                     /ApEinfo_fwdcolor="#9eafd2"
     primer_bind     2892..2909
                     /label="M13-fwd"
                     /ApEinfo_revcolor="#85dae9"
                     /ApEinfo_fwdcolor="#85dae9"
     primer_bind     2893..2909
                     /label="M13 fwd"
                     /ApEinfo_revcolor="#d59687"
                     /ApEinfo_fwdcolor="#d59687"
     prokaryote t... 2962..2991
                     /label="L2U5H11"
                     /ApEinfo_revcolor="#f8d3a9"
                     /ApEinfo_fwdcolor="#f8d3a9"
     miscellaneous   2992..3031
                     /label="UNS1"
                     /ApEinfo_revcolor="#9eafd2"
                     /ApEinfo_fwdcolor="#9eafd2"
     spacer          2992..3031
                     /label="UNS_1"
                     /ApEinfo_revcolor="#c6c9d1"
                     /ApEinfo_fwdcolor="#c6c9d1"
     misc_feature    3055..3084
                     /label="F primer binding"
                     /ApEinfo_revcolor="#d6b295"
                     /ApEinfo_fwdcolor="#d6b295"
     Primer site     3055..3084
                     /label="F-skpp-asm-15-mer-2x"
                     /ApEinfo_revcolor="#f58a5e"
                     /ApEinfo_fwdcolor="#f58a5e"
     ORI barcode     3055..3134
                     /label="ORI_BC_30"
                     /ApEinfo_revcolor="#faac61"
                     /ApEinfo_fwdcolor="#faac61"
     Barcode         3085..3104
                     /label="BC.0030"
                     /ApEinfo_revcolor="#c6c9d1"
                     /ApEinfo_fwdcolor="#c6c9d1"
     Primer site     3105..3134
                     /label="R-skpp-asm-15-mer-2x"
                     /ApEinfo_revcolor="#f58a5e"
                     /ApEinfo_fwdcolor="#f58a5e"
     misc_feature    complement(3105..3134)
                     /label="R primer binding"
                     /ApEinfo_revcolor="#d6b295"
                     /ApEinfo_fwdcolor="#d6b295"
     ORI             3139..4870
                     /label="pTHT15 ORI"
                     /ApEinfo_revcolor="#f58a5e"
                     /ApEinfo_fwdcolor="#f58a5e"
     prokaryote p... 4884..5335
                     /label="PermC"
                     /ApEinfo_revcolor="#faac61"
                     /ApEinfo_fwdcolor="#faac61"
     RBS             5204..5214
                     /label="bsRBS"
                     /ApEinfo_revcolor="#b7e6d7"
                     /ApEinfo_fwdcolor="#b7e6d7"
     CDS             5337..6071
                     /label="ermC"
                     /ApEinfo_revcolor="#ffef86"
                     /ApEinfo_fwdcolor="#ffef86"
     prokaryote t... 6076..6161
                     /label="TermC"
                     /ApEinfo_revcolor="#f8d3a9"
                     /ApEinfo_fwdcolor="#f8d3a9"
     misc_feature    6170..6209
                     /label="UNS_8"
                     /ApEinfo_revcolor="#c6c9d1"
                     /ApEinfo_fwdcolor="#c6c9d1"
     prokaryote t... complement(6210..6390)
                     /label="TAmarelleT9"
                     /ApEinfo_revcolor="#f58a5e"
                     /ApEinfo_fwdcolor="#f58a5e"
     misc_feature    complement(6394..7017)
                     /label="tetR"
                     /ApEinfo_revcolor="#f58a5e"
                     /ApEinfo_fwdcolor="#f58a5e"
     prokaryote p... 7018..7117
                     /label="P4"
                     /ApEinfo_revcolor="#f58a5e"
                     /ApEinfo_fwdcolor="#f58a5e"
     prokaryote p... 7118..7217
                     /label="P3_cp"
                     /ApEinfo_revcolor="#f58a5e"
                     /ApEinfo_fwdcolor="#f58a5e"
     misc_feature    7158..7176
                     /label="Tet Operator"
                     /ApEinfo_revcolor="#84b0dc"
                     /ApEinfo_fwdcolor="#84b0dc"
     misc_feature    7182..7200
                     /label="Tet Operator"
                     /ApEinfo_revcolor="#84b0dc"
                     /ApEinfo_fwdcolor="#84b0dc"
     NGS barcode     7245..7259
                     /label="Barcode 56"
                     /ApEinfo_revcolor="#faac61"
                     /ApEinfo_fwdcolor="#faac61"
     CDS             7260..698
                     /label="mScarlet-I"
                     /ApEinfo_revcolor="#ffef86"
                     /ApEinfo_fwdcolor="#ffef86"
ORIGIN
        1 TGGTGAGTAA GGGTGAAGCC GTGATTAAAG AGTTCATGCG CTTCAAAGTG CATATGGAGG
       61 GCTCAATGAA CGGCCATGAA TTTGAAATTG AAGGTGAAGG AGAAGGCCGT CCGTATGAGG
      121 GCACCCAGAC CGCCAAACTG AAAGTCACAA AGGGTGGCCC GCTGCCGTTT TCGTGGGATA
      181 TTTTATCCCC TCAATTCATG TACGGCAGCC GGGCGTTTAT TAAACACCCG GCGGATATCC
      241 CGGATTACTA TAAGCAATCT TTTCCAGAAG GCTTTAAATG GGAGCGCGTG ATGAATTTTG
      301 AAGACGGAGG TGCTGTTACC GTGACCCAGG ACACGAGCTT AGAAGACGGT ACCTTGATCT
      361 ATAAGGTAAA GCTGCGTGGT ACCAATTTCC CGCCGGATGG GCCAGTTATG CAGAAAAAGA
      421 CTATGGGCTG GGAAGCATCG ACGGAGCGTC TTTACCCCGA AGACGGCGTC CTGAAAGGCG
      481 ATATTAAAAT GGCCCTGCGA CTGAAAGACG GCGGTCGCTA CCTTGCAGAT TTCAAAACAA
      541 CGTATAAAGC GAAAAAACCT GTGCAGATGC CCGGGGCGTA CAACGTTGAT CGCAAACTAG
      601 ATATCACTTC ACACAACGAA GATTACACGG TAGTCGAACA GTATGAACGT AGCGAGGGGC
      661 GCCATAGCAC CGGAGGCATG GATGAACTCT ATAAATAAGC TTCGCTCGTG CTCGCCGCGA
      721 CCTTCCTCTT CATGCACCTC TTCGGCATCG GGCTGCACAA CGCTACAGAG GAGCTTTTCC
      781 GCTGCATAAC CCTGCTTCGG GGTCATTATA GCGATTTTTT CGGTATATCC ATCCTTTTTC
      841 GCACGATATA CAGGATTTTG CCAAAGGGTT CGTGTAGACT TTCCTTGGTG TATCCAACGG
      901 CGTCAGCCGG GCAGGATAGG TGAAGTAGGC CCACCCGCGA GCGGGTGTTC CTTCTTCACT
      961 GTCCCTTATT CGCACCTGGC GGTGCTCAAC GGGAATCCTG CTCTGCGAGG CTGGCCGTAC
     1021 GCTAGGTATA CTTGAGACCA CCCCAGGATA CATAGATTAC CACAACTCCG AGCCCTTCCA
     1081 CCTAGCGTGC TAACCACGCA CGCTATTGTT GTATAGGCTA GGTGGAGGCT CAGTGATGAT
     1141 AAGTCTGCGA TGGTGGATGC ATGTGTCATG GTCATAGCTG TTTCCTGTGT GAAATTGTTA
     1201 TCCGCTCAGA GGGCACAATC CTATTCCGCG CTATCCGACA ATCTCCAAGA CATTAGGTGG
     1261 AGTTCAGTTC GGCGTATGGC ATATGTCGCT GGAAAGAACA TGTGAGCAAA AGGCCAGCAA
     1321 AAGGCCAGGA ACCGTAAAAA GGCCGCGTTG CTGGCGTTac agctgggcgc gccccatgtc
     1381 agccgttaag tgttcctgtg tcactcaaaa ttgctttgag aggctctaag ggcttctcag
     1441 tgcgttacat ccctggcttg ttgtccacaa ccgttaaacc ttaaaggctt taaaagcctt
     1501 atatattctt ttttttctta taaaacttaa aaccttagag gctatttaag ttgctgattt
     1561 atattaattt tattgttcaa acatgagagc ttagtacgtg aaacatgaga gcttagtacg
     1621 ttagccatga gagcttagta cgttagccat gagggtttag ttcgttaaac atgagagctt
     1681 agtacgttaa acatgagagc ttagtacgtg aaacatgaga gcttagtacg tactatcaac
     1741 aggttgaact gctgatcttc agatcggcgc gccggccggc cGAAGATCCT TTGATCTTTT
     1801 CTACGGGGTC TGACGCTCTA TTCAACAAAG CCGCCGTCCC GTCAAGTCAG CGTAAATGGG
     1861 TAGGGGGCTT CAAATCGTCC CCCCATACGA TATAAGTTGT TACTAGTGCT TGGATTCTCA
     1921 CCAATAAAAA ACGCCCGGCG GCAACCGAGC GTTCTGAACA AATCCAGATG GAGTTCTGAG
     1981 GTCATTACTG GATCTATCAA CAGGAGTCCA AGCGAGCTCG ATATCAAATT ACGCCCCGCC
     2041 CTGCCACTCA TCGCAGTACT GTTGTAATTC ATTAAGCATT CTGCCGACAT GGAAGCCATC
     2101 ACAAACGGCA TGATGAACCT GAATCGCCAG CGGCATCAGC ACCTTGTCGC CTTGCGTATA
     2161 ATATTTGCCC ATGGTGAAAA CGGGGGCGAA GAAGTTGTCC ATATTGGCCA CGTTTAAATC
     2221 AAAACTGGTG AAACTCACCC AGGGATTGGC TGAGACGAAA AACATATTCT CAATAAACCC
     2281 TTTAGGGAAA TAGGCCAGGT TTTCACCGTA ACACGCCACA TCTTGCGAAT ATATGTGTAG
     2341 AAACTGCCGG AAATCGTCGT GGTATTCACT CCAGAGCGAT GAAAACGTTT CAGTTTGCTC
     2401 ATGGAAAACG GTGTAACAAG GGTGAACACT ATCCCATATC ACCAGCTCAC CGTCTTTCAT
     2461 TGCCATACGA AATTCCGGAT GAGCATTCAT CAGGCGGGCA AGAATGTGAA TAAAGGCCGG
     2521 ATAAAACTTG TGCTTATTTT TCTTTACGGT CTTTAAAAAG GCCGTAATAT CCAGCTGAAC
     2581 GGTCTGGTTA TAGGTACATT GAGCAACTGA CTGAAATGCC TCAAAATGTT CTTTACGATG
     2641 CCATTGGGAT ATATCAACGG TGGTATATCC AGTGATTTTT TTCTCCATTT TAGCTTCCTT
     2701 AGCTCCTGAA AATCTCGATA ACTCAAAAAA TACGCCCGGT AGTGATCTTA TTTCATTATG
     2761 GTGAAAGTTG GAACCTCTTA CGTGCCGATC AACGTCTCAT TGATACCTGA AACAAAACCC
     2821 ATCGTACGGC CAAGGAAGTC TCCAATAACT GTGATCCACC ACAAGCGCCA GGGTTTTCCC
     2881 AGTCACGACG TTGTAAAACG ACGGCCAGTC ATGCATAATC CGCACGCATC TGGAATAAGG
     2941 AAGTGCCATT CCGCCTGACC TTAGCGTGCG AACAGCACGC TATTGTTGTA TCATTACTCG
     3001 CATCCATTCT CAGGCTGTCT CGTCTCGTCT CCGAGGTCTC AGGAGAATGA GTCAGGGTCA
     3061 CGCGTAGGAC GCGTCGAGTA GGGTTTCTTG TCGACTCCAT GTCAGTTCCG CAGCCACACG
     3121 CCGTGTGAAG CTGGGGAGGT TCATTTGATA TGCCTCCTAA ATTTTTATCT AAAGTGAATT
     3181 TAGGAGGCTT ACTTGTCTGC TTTCTTCATT AGAATCAATC CTTTTTTAAA AGTCAATCCC
     3241 GTTTGTTGAA CTACTCTTTA ATAAAATAAT TTTTCCGTTC CCAATTCCAC ATTGCAATAA
     3301 TAGAAAATCC ATCTTCATCG GCTTTTTCGT CATCATCTGT ATGAATCAAA TCGCCTTCTT
     3361 CTGTGTCATC AAGGTTTAAT TTTTTATGTA TTTCTTTTAA CAAACCACCA TAGGAGATTA
     3421 ACCTTTTACG GTGTAAACCT TCCTCCAAAT CAGACAAACG TTTCAAATTC TTTTCTTCAT
     3481 CATCGGTCAT AAAATCCGTA TCCTTTACAG GATATTTTGC AGTTTCGTCA ATTGCCGATT
     3541 GTATATCCGA TTTATATTTA TTTTTCGGTC GAATCATTTG AACTTTTACA TTTGGATCAT
     3601 AGTCTAATTT CATTGCCTTT TTCCAAAATT GAATCCATTG TTTTTGATTC ACGTAGTTTT
     3661 CTGTATTCTT AAAATAAGTT GGTTCCACAC ATACCAATAC ATGCATGTGC TGATTATAAG
     3721 AATTATCTTT ATTATTTATT GTCACTTCCG TTGCACGCAT AAAACCAACA AGATTTTTAT
     3781 TAATTTTTTT ATATTGCATC ATTCGGCGAA ATCCTTGAGC CATATCTGAC AAACTCTTAT
     3841 TTAATTCTTC GCCATCATAA ACATTTTTAA CTGTTAATGT GAGAAACAAC CAACGAACTG
     3901 TTGGCTTTTG TTTAATAACT TCAGCAACAA CCTTTTGTGA CTGAATGCCA TGTTTCATTG
     3961 CTCTCCTCCA GTTGCACATT GGACAAAGCC TGGATTTACA AAACCACACT CGATACAACT
     4021 TTCTTTCGCC TGTTTCACGA TTTTGTTTAT ACTCTAATAT TTCAGCACAA TCTTTTACTC
     4081 TTTCAGCCTT TTTAAATTCA AGAATATGCA GAAGTTCAAA GTAATCAACA TTAGCGATTT
     4141 TCTTTTCTCT CCATGGCCTC ACTTTTCCAC TTTTTGTCTT GTCCACTAAA ACCCTTGATT
     4201 TTTCATCTGA ATAAATGCTA CTATTAGGAC ACATAATATT AAAAGAAACC CCCATCTATT
     4261 TAGTTATTTG TTTGGTCACT TATAACTTTA ACAGATGGGG TTTTTCTGTG CAACCAATTT
     4321 TAAGGGTTTT CAATACTTTA AAACACATAC ATACCAACAC TTCAACGCAC CTTTCAGCAA
     4381 CTAAAATAAA AATGACGTTA TTTCTATATG TATCAAGAAT AGAAAGAACT CGTTTTTCGC
     4441 TACGCTCAAA ACGCAAAAAA AGCACTCATT CGAGTGCTTT TTCTTATCGC TCCAAATCAT
     4501 GCGATTTTTT CCTCTTTGCT TTTCTTTGCT CACGAAGTTC TCGATCACGC TGCAAAACAT
     4561 CTTGAAGCGA AAAAGTATTC TTCTTTTCTT CCGATCGCTC ATGCTGACGC ACGAAAAGCC
     4621 CTCTAGGCGC ATAGGAACAA CTCCTAAATG CATGTGAGGG GTTTTCTCGT CCATGTGAAC
     4681 AGTCGCATAC GCAATATTTT GTTTCCCATA CTGCATTAAT GAATCGGCCA ACGCGCGGGG
     4741 AGAGGCGGTT TGCGTATTGG GCGCTCTTGC GCTTCCTCGC TCACTGACTC GCTGCGCTCG
     4801 GTCGTTCGGC TGCGGCGAGC GGTATCAGCT CACTCAAAGG CGGTAATACG GTTATCCACA
     4861 GAATCAGGGG CGCTAGCAAG GAGGATCCTT TAACTCTGGC AACCCTCAAA ATTGAATGAG
     4921 ACATGCTACA CCTCCGGATA ATAAATATAT ATAAACGTAT ATAGATTTCA TAAAGTCTAA
     4981 CACACTAGAC TTATTTACTT CGTAATTAAG TCGTTAAACC GTGTGCTCTA CGACCAAAAC
     5041 TATAAAACCT TTAAGAACTT TCTTTTTTTA CAAGAAAAAA GAAATTAGAT AAATCTCTCA
     5101 TATCTTTTAT TCAATAATCG CATCCGATTG CAGTATAAAT TTAACGATCA CTCATCATGT
     5161 TCATATTTAT CAGAGGTCGT GCTATAATTA TACTAATTTT ATAAGGAGGA AAAAATATGG
     5221 GCATTTTTAG TATTTTTGTA ATCAGCACAG TTCATTATCA ACCAAACAAA AAATAAGTGG
     5281 TTATAATGAA TCGTTAATAA GCAAAATTCA TATAACCAAA TTAAAGAGGG TTATAAATGA
     5341 ACGAGAAAAA TATAAAACAC AGTCAAAACT TTATTACTTC AAAACATAAT ATAGATAAAA
     5401 TAATGACAAA TATAAGATTA AATGAACATG ATAATATCTT TGAAATCGGC TCAGGAAAAG
     5461 GCCATTTTAC CCTTGAATTA GTAAAGAGGT GTAATTTCGT AACTGCCATT GAAATAGACC
     5521 ATAAATTATG CAAAACTACA GAAAATAAAC TTGTTGATCA CGATAATTTC CAAGTTTTAA
     5581 ACAAGGATAT ATTGCAGTTT AAATTTCCTA AAAACCAATC CTATAAAATA TATGGTAATA
     5641 TACCTTATAA CATAAGTACG GATATAATAC GCAAAATTGT TTTTGATAGT ATAGCTAATG
     5701 AGATTTATTT AATCGTGGAA TACGGGTTTG CTAAAAGATT ATTAAATACA AAACGCTCAT
     5761 TGGCATTACT TTTAATGGCA GAAGTTGATA TTTCTATATT AAGTATGGTT CCAAGAGAAT
     5821 ATTTTCATCC TAAACCTAAA GTGAATAGCT CACTTATCAG ATTAAGTAGA AAAAAATCAA
     5881 GAATATCACA CAAAGATAAA CAAAAGTATA ATTATTTCGT TATGAAATGG GTTAACAAAG
     5941 AATACAAGAA AATATTTACA AAAAATCAAT TTAACAATTC CTTAAAACAT GCAGGAATTG
     6001 ACGATTTAAA CAATATTAGC TTTGAACAAT TCTTATCTCT TTTCAATAGC TATAAATTAT
     6061 TTAATAAGTA AGCTTGTTAA GGGATGCATA AACTGCATCC CTTAACTTGT TTTTCGTGTG
     6121 CCTATTTTTT GTGAATCGAT TATGTCTTTT GCGCAGTCGG CCGCTATACC CTCGTCTCAA
     6181 CCAAAGCAAT CAACCCATCA ACCACCTGGT CGTTGGGATT GTCCTGACCG AAGCGGGACA
     6241 GGTCCACGAG CAGGCAATGC TTGTTGGGCA TGGTGAGGTG GATGTCTTTC ACTTCCGGCA
     6301 CGCAGCCGAG GACTTTTTGC GCCATATCGT AAAGTGTGTG CTGAACGGAT TCGCTTTCGT
     6361 GTTCAGCGAA AGAGGCGAGA AGGAGATTCC ttaagaccca ctttcacatt taagttgttt
     6421 ttctaatccg catatgatca attcaaggcc gaataagaag gctggctctg caccttggtg
     6481 atcaaataat tcgatagctt gtcgtaataa tggcggcata ctatcagtag taggtgtttc
     6541 cctttcttct ttagcgactt gatgctcttg atcttccaat acgcaaccta aagtaaaatg
     6601 ccccacagcg ctgagtgcat ataatgcatt ctctagtgaa aaaccttgtt ggcataaaaa
     6661 ggctaattga ttttcgagag tttcatactg tttttctgta ggccgtgtac ctaaatgtac
     6721 ttttgctcca tcgcgatgac ttagtaaagc acatctaaaa cttttagcgt tattacgtaa
     6781 aaaatcttgc cagctttccc cttctaaagg gcaaaagtga gtatggtgcc tatctaacat
     6841 ctcaatggct aaggcgtcga gcaaagcccg cttatttttt acatgccaat acaatgtagg
     6901 ctgctctaca cctagcttct gggcgagttt acgggttgtt aaaccttcga ttccgacctc
     6961 attaagcagc tctaatgcgc tgttaatcac tttactttta tctaatctag acatcatGGA
     7021 GCCTACCTCC CTTTAGTCTT ATCGCTGGCA ACTGGATTTT TATAAGTAAG TAAGGAGAAA
     7081 GCAGTCACTT TCCCCTTACT TTAAATATGA TTCAACTtga aagatcatga cgttatgcta
     7141 tactgaaaca gttgtcatcc ctatcagtga tagagataaa atccctatca gtgatagaga
     7201 ttcggaggtt ttttaacATG ggttctcacc accaccacca tcacACGGGG GGTACAGGAA
//
