# Supplementary material for: A genetic platform for a biocementation bacterium
Source: bioRxiv preprint, doi:10.64898/2025.12.05.692644, version 1 (2025-12-06)
Supplement: Plasmid Sequences [file 692644_file03.zip › Sporosarcina Plasmid Vectors/Promoter library variant plasmids/pGLU_511_76.gb]

LOCUS       pGLU_511_76             7260 bp ds-DNA     circular     02-DEC-2025
DEFINITION  .
FEATURES             Location/Qualifiers
     prokaryote t... 703..760
                     /label="TAmarelleT7"
                     /ApEinfo_revcolor="#f58a5e"
                     /ApEinfo_fwdcolor="#f58a5e"
     miscellaneous   774..1019
                     /label="oriT"
                     /ApEinfo_revcolor="#84b0dc"
                     /ApEinfo_fwdcolor="#84b0dc"
     miscellaneous   1043..1082
                     /label="UNSX"
                     /ApEinfo_revcolor="#9eafd2"
                     /ApEinfo_fwdcolor="#9eafd2"
     prokaryote p... 1083..1114
                     /label="L2U8H11"
                     /ApEinfo_revcolor="#75c6a9"
                     /ApEinfo_fwdcolor="#75c6a9"
     primer_bind     complement(1167..1187)
                     /label="M13-rev"
                     /ApEinfo_revcolor="#85dae9"
                     /ApEinfo_fwdcolor="#85dae9"
     primer_bind     complement(1171..1187)
                     /label="M13 rev"
                     /ApEinfo_revcolor="#c7b0e3"
                     /ApEinfo_fwdcolor="#c7b0e3"
     ori             1377..1765
                     /label="R6K ORI"
                     /ApEinfo_revcolor="#85dae9"
                     /ApEinfo_fwdcolor="#85dae9"
     terminator      1914..2008
                     /label="lambda t0 terminator"
                     /ApEinfo_revcolor="#faac61"
                     /ApEinfo_fwdcolor="#faac61"
     CDS             complement(2029..2688)
                     /label="cat"
                     /ApEinfo_revcolor="#ffef86"
                     /ApEinfo_fwdcolor="#ffef86"
     promoter        complement(2689..2791)
                     /label="Pcat"
                     /ApEinfo_revcolor="#9eafd2"
                     /ApEinfo_fwdcolor="#9eafd2"
     primer_bind     2892..2909
                     /label="M13-fwd"
                     /ApEinfo_revcolor="#85dae9"
                     /ApEinfo_fwdcolor="#85dae9"
     primer_bind     2893..2909
                     /label="M13 fwd"
                     /ApEinfo_revcolor="#d59687"
                     /ApEinfo_fwdcolor="#d59687"
     prokaryote t... 2962..2991
                     /label="L2U5H11"
                     /ApEinfo_revcolor="#f8d3a9"
                     /ApEinfo_fwdcolor="#f8d3a9"
     miscellaneous   2992..3031
                     /label="UNS1"
                     /ApEinfo_revcolor="#9eafd2"
                     /ApEinfo_fwdcolor="#9eafd2"
     spacer          2992..3031
                     /label="UNS_1"
                     /ApEinfo_revcolor="#c6c9d1"
                     /ApEinfo_fwdcolor="#c6c9d1"
     Primer site     3055..3084
                     /label="F-skpp-asm-15-mer-2x"
                     /ApEinfo_revcolor="#f58a5e"
                     /ApEinfo_fwdcolor="#f58a5e"
     misc_feature    3055..3084
                     /label="F primer binding"
                     /ApEinfo_revcolor="#d6b295"
                     /ApEinfo_fwdcolor="#d6b295"
     ORI barcode     3055..3134
                     /label="ORI_BC_30"
                     /ApEinfo_revcolor="#faac61"
                     /ApEinfo_fwdcolor="#faac61"
     Barcode         3085..3104
                     /label="BC.0030"
                     /ApEinfo_revcolor="#c6c9d1"
                     /ApEinfo_fwdcolor="#c6c9d1"
     Primer site     3105..3134
                     /label="R-skpp-asm-15-mer-2x"
                     /ApEinfo_revcolor="#f58a5e"
                     /ApEinfo_fwdcolor="#f58a5e"
     misc_feature    complement(3105..3134)
                     /label="R primer binding"
                     /ApEinfo_revcolor="#d6b295"
                     /ApEinfo_fwdcolor="#d6b295"
     ORI             3139..4870
                     /label="pTHT15 ORI"
                     /ApEinfo_revcolor="#f58a5e"
                     /ApEinfo_fwdcolor="#f58a5e"
     prokaryote p... 4884..5335
                     /label="PermC"
                     /ApEinfo_revcolor="#faac61"
                     /ApEinfo_fwdcolor="#faac61"
     RBS             5204..5214
                     /label="bsRBS"
                     /ApEinfo_revcolor="#b7e6d7"
                     /ApEinfo_fwdcolor="#b7e6d7"
     CDS             5337..6071
                     /label="ermC"
                     /ApEinfo_revcolor="#ffef86"
                     /ApEinfo_fwdcolor="#ffef86"
     prokaryote t... 6076..6161
                     /label="TermC"
                     /ApEinfo_revcolor="#f8d3a9"
                     /ApEinfo_fwdcolor="#f8d3a9"
     misc_feature    6170..6209
                     /label="UNS_8"
                     /ApEinfo_revcolor="#c6c9d1"
                     /ApEinfo_fwdcolor="#c6c9d1"
     prokaryote t... complement(6210..6390)
                     /label="TAmarelleT9"
                     /ApEinfo_revcolor="#f58a5e"
                     /ApEinfo_fwdcolor="#f58a5e"
     misc_feature    complement(6394..7017)
                     /label="tetR"
                     /ApEinfo_revcolor="#f58a5e"
                     /ApEinfo_fwdcolor="#f58a5e"
     prokaryote p... 7018..7117
                     /label="P4"
                     /ApEinfo_revcolor="#f58a5e"
                     /ApEinfo_fwdcolor="#f58a5e"
     prokaryote p... 7118..7217
                     /label="P21_dc"
                     /ApEinfo_revcolor="#f58a5e"
                     /ApEinfo_fwdcolor="#f58a5e"
     misc_feature    7131..7149
                     /label="Tet Operator"
                     /ApEinfo_revcolor="#84b0dc"
                     /ApEinfo_fwdcolor="#84b0dc"
     misc_feature    7158..7176
                     /label="Tet Operator"
                     /ApEinfo_revcolor="#84b0dc"
                     /ApEinfo_fwdcolor="#84b0dc"
     NGS barcode     7245..7259
                     /label="Barcode 76"
                     /ApEinfo_revcolor="#faac61"
                     /ApEinfo_fwdcolor="#faac61"
     CDS             7260..698
                     /label="mScarlet-I"
                     /ApEinfo_revcolor="#ffef86"
                     /ApEinfo_fwdcolor="#ffef86"
ORIGIN
        1 TGGTGAGTAA GGGTGAAGCC GTGATTAAAG AGTTCATGCG CTTCAAAGTG CATATGGAGG
       61 GCTCAATGAA CGGCCATGAA TTTGAAATTG AAGGTGAAGG AGAAGGCCGT CCGTATGAGG
      121 GCACCCAGAC CGCCAAACTG AAAGTCACAA AGGGTGGCCC GCTGCCGTTT TCGTGGGATA
      181 TTTTATCCCC TCAATTCATG TACGGCAGCC GGGCGTTTAT TAAACACCCG GCGGATATCC
      241 CGGATTACTA TAAGCAATCT TTTCCAGAAG GCTTTAAATG GGAGCGCGTG ATGAATTTTG
      301 AAGACGGAGG TGCTGTTACC GTGACCCAGG ACACGAGCTT AGAAGACGGT ACCTTGATCT
      361 ATAAGGTAAA GCTGCGTGGT ACCAATTTCC CGCCGGATGG GCCAGTTATG CAGAAAAAGA
      421 CTATGGGCTG GGAAGCATCG ACGGAGCGTC TTTACCCCGA AGACGGCGTC CTGAAAGGCG
      481 ATATTAAAAT GGCCCTGCGA CTGAAAGACG GCGGTCGCTA CCTTGCAGAT TTCAAAACAA
      541 CGTATAAAGC GAAAAAACCT GTGCAGATGC CCGGGGCGTA CAACGTTGAT CGCAAACTAG
      601 ATATCACTTC ACACAACGAA GATTACACGG TAGTCGAACA GTATGAACGT AGCGAGGGGC
      661 GCCATAGCAC CGGAGGCATG GATGAACTCT ATAAATAAGC TTCGCTCGTG CTCGCCGCGA
      721 CCTTCCTCTT CATGCACCTC TTCGGCATCG GGCTGCACAA CGCTACAGAG GAGCTTTTCC
      781 GCTGCATAAC CCTGCTTCGG GGTCATTATA GCGATTTTTT CGGTATATCC ATCCTTTTTC
      841 GCACGATATA CAGGATTTTG CCAAAGGGTT CGTGTAGACT TTCCTTGGTG TATCCAACGG
      901 CGTCAGCCGG GCAGGATAGG TGAAGTAGGC CCACCCGCGA GCGGGTGTTC CTTCTTCACT
      961 GTCCCTTATT CGCACCTGGC GGTGCTCAAC GGGAATCCTG CTCTGCGAGG CTGGCCGTAC
     1021 GCTAGGTATA CTTGAGACCA CCCCAGGATA CATAGATTAC CACAACTCCG AGCCCTTCCA
     1081 CCTAGCGTGC TAACCACGCA CGCTATTGTT GTATAGGCTA GGTGGAGGCT CAGTGATGAT
     1141 AAGTCTGCGA TGGTGGATGC ATGTGTCATG GTCATAGCTG TTTCCTGTGT GAAATTGTTA
     1201 TCCGCTCAGA GGGCACAATC CTATTCCGCG CTATCCGACA ATCTCCAAGA CATTAGGTGG
     1261 AGTTCAGTTC GGCGTATGGC ATATGTCGCT GGAAAGAACA TGTGAGCAAA AGGCCAGCAA
     1321 AAGGCCAGGA ACCGTAAAAA GGCCGCGTTG CTGGCGTTac agctgggcgc gccccatgtc
     1381 agccgttaag tgttcctgtg tcactcaaaa ttgctttgag aggctctaag ggcttctcag
     1441 tgcgttacat ccctggcttg ttgtccacaa ccgttaaacc ttaaaggctt taaaagcctt
     1501 atatattctt ttttttctta taaaacttaa aaccttagag gctatttaag ttgctgattt
     1561 atattaattt tattgttcaa acatgagagc ttagtacgtg aaacatgaga gcttagtacg
     1621 ttagccatga gagcttagta cgttagccat gagggtttag ttcgttaaac atgagagctt
     1681 agtacgttaa acatgagagc ttagtacgtg aaacatgaga gcttagtacg tactatcaac
     1741 aggttgaact gctgatcttc agatcggcgc gccggccggc cGAAGATCCT TTGATCTTTT
     1801 CTACGGGGTC TGACGCTCTA TTCAACAAAG CCGCCGTCCC GTCAAGTCAG CGTAAATGGG
     1861 TAGGGGGCTT CAAATCGTCC CCCCATACGA TATAAGTTGT TACTAGTGCT TGGATTCTCA
     1921 CCAATAAAAA ACGCCCGGCG GCAACCGAGC GTTCTGAACA AATCCAGATG GAGTTCTGAG
     1981 GTCATTACTG GATCTATCAA CAGGAGTCCA AGCGAGCTCG ATATCAAATT ACGCCCCGCC
     2041 CTGCCACTCA TCGCAGTACT GTTGTAATTC ATTAAGCATT CTGCCGACAT GGAAGCCATC
     2101 ACAAACGGCA TGATGAACCT GAATCGCCAG CGGCATCAGC ACCTTGTCGC CTTGCGTATA
     2161 ATATTTGCCC ATGGTGAAAA CGGGGGCGAA GAAGTTGTCC ATATTGGCCA CGTTTAAATC
     2221 AAAACTGGTG AAACTCACCC AGGGATTGGC TGAGACGAAA AACATATTCT CAATAAACCC
     2281 TTTAGGGAAA TAGGCCAGGT TTTCACCGTA ACACGCCACA TCTTGCGAAT ATATGTGTAG
     2341 AAACTGCCGG AAATCGTCGT GGTATTCACT CCAGAGCGAT GAAAACGTTT CAGTTTGCTC
     2401 ATGGAAAACG GTGTAACAAG GGTGAACACT ATCCCATATC ACCAGCTCAC CGTCTTTCAT
     2461 TGCCATACGA AATTCCGGAT GAGCATTCAT CAGGCGGGCA AGAATGTGAA TAAAGGCCGG
     2521 ATAAAACTTG TGCTTATTTT TCTTTACGGT CTTTAAAAAG GCCGTAATAT CCAGCTGAAC
     2581 GGTCTGGTTA TAGGTACATT GAGCAACTGA CTGAAATGCC TCAAAATGTT CTTTACGATG
     2641 CCATTGGGAT ATATCAACGG TGGTATATCC AGTGATTTTT TTCTCCATTT TAGCTTCCTT
     2701 AGCTCCTGAA AATCTCGATA ACTCAAAAAA TACGCCCGGT AGTGATCTTA TTTCATTATG
     2761 GTGAAAGTTG GAACCTCTTA CGTGCCGATC AACGTCTCAT TGATACCTGA AACAAAACCC
     2821 ATCGTACGGC CAAGGAAGTC TCCAATAACT GTGATCCACC ACAAGCGCCA GGGTTTTCCC
     2881 AGTCACGACG TTGTAAAACG ACGGCCAGTC ATGCATAATC CGCACGCATC TGGAATAAGG
     2941 AAGTGCCATT CCGCCTGACC TTAGCGTGCG AACAGCACGC TATTGTTGTA TCATTACTCG
     3001 CATCCATTCT CAGGCTGTCT CGTCTCGTCT CCGAGGTCTC AGGAGAATGA GTCAGGGTCA
     3061 CGCGTAGGAC GCGTCGAGTA GGGTTTCTTG TCGACTCCAT GTCAGTTCCG CAGCCACACG
     3121 CCGTGTGAAG CTGGGGAGGT TCATTTGATA TGCCTCCTAA ATTTTTATCT AAAGTGAATT
     3181 TAGGAGGCTT ACTTGTCTGC TTTCTTCATT AGAATCAATC CTTTTTTAAA AGTCAATCCC
     3241 GTTTGTTGAA CTACTCTTTA ATAAAATAAT TTTTCCGTTC CCAATTCCAC ATTGCAATAA
     3301 TAGAAAATCC ATCTTCATCG GCTTTTTCGT CATCATCTGT ATGAATCAAA TCGCCTTCTT
     3361 CTGTGTCATC AAGGTTTAAT TTTTTATGTA TTTCTTTTAA CAAACCACCA TAGGAGATTA
     3421 ACCTTTTACG GTGTAAACCT TCCTCCAAAT CAGACAAACG TTTCAAATTC TTTTCTTCAT
     3481 CATCGGTCAT AAAATCCGTA TCCTTTACAG GATATTTTGC AGTTTCGTCA ATTGCCGATT
     3541 GTATATCCGA TTTATATTTA TTTTTCGGTC GAATCATTTG AACTTTTACA TTTGGATCAT
     3601 AGTCTAATTT CATTGCCTTT TTCCAAAATT GAATCCATTG TTTTTGATTC ACGTAGTTTT
     3661 CTGTATTCTT AAAATAAGTT GGTTCCACAC ATACCAATAC ATGCATGTGC TGATTATAAG
     3721 AATTATCTTT ATTATTTATT GTCACTTCCG TTGCACGCAT AAAACCAACA AGATTTTTAT
     3781 TAATTTTTTT ATATTGCATC ATTCGGCGAA ATCCTTGAGC CATATCTGAC AAACTCTTAT
     3841 TTAATTCTTC GCCATCATAA ACATTTTTAA CTGTTAATGT GAGAAACAAC CAACGAACTG
     3901 TTGGCTTTTG TTTAATAACT TCAGCAACAA CCTTTTGTGA CTGAATGCCA TGTTTCATTG
     3961 CTCTCCTCCA GTTGCACATT GGACAAAGCC TGGATTTACA AAACCACACT CGATACAACT
     4021 TTCTTTCGCC TGTTTCACGA TTTTGTTTAT ACTCTAATAT TTCAGCACAA TCTTTTACTC
     4081 TTTCAGCCTT TTTAAATTCA AGAATATGCA GAAGTTCAAA GTAATCAACA TTAGCGATTT
     4141 TCTTTTCTCT CCATGGCCTC ACTTTTCCAC TTTTTGTCTT GTCCACTAAA ACCCTTGATT
     4201 TTTCATCTGA ATAAATGCTA CTATTAGGAC ACATAATATT AAAAGAAACC CCCATCTATT
     4261 TAGTTATTTG TTTGGTCACT TATAACTTTA ACAGATGGGG TTTTTCTGTG CAACCAATTT
     4321 TAAGGGTTTT CAATACTTTA AAACACATAC ATACCAACAC TTCAACGCAC CTTTCAGCAA
     4381 CTAAAATAAA AATGACGTTA TTTCTATATG TATCAAGAAT AGAAAGAACT CGTTTTTCGC
     4441 TACGCTCAAA ACGCAAAAAA AGCACTCATT CGAGTGCTTT TTCTTATCGC TCCAAATCAT
     4501 GCGATTTTTT CCTCTTTGCT TTTCTTTGCT CACGAAGTTC TCGATCACGC TGCAAAACAT
     4561 CTTGAAGCGA AAAAGTATTC TTCTTTTCTT CCGATCGCTC ATGCTGACGC ACGAAAAGCC
     4621 CTCTAGGCGC ATAGGAACAA CTCCTAAATG CATGTGAGGG GTTTTCTCGT CCATGTGAAC
     4681 AGTCGCATAC GCAATATTTT GTTTCCCATA CTGCATTAAT GAATCGGCCA ACGCGCGGGG
     4741 AGAGGCGGTT TGCGTATTGG GCGCTCTTGC GCTTCCTCGC TCACTGACTC GCTGCGCTCG
     4801 GTCGTTCGGC TGCGGCGAGC GGTATCAGCT CACTCAAAGG CGGTAATACG GTTATCCACA
     4861 GAATCAGGGG CGCTAGCAAG GAGGATCCTT TAACTCTGGC AACCCTCAAA ATTGAATGAG
     4921 ACATGCTACA CCTCCGGATA ATAAATATAT ATAAACGTAT ATAGATTTCA TAAAGTCTAA
     4981 CACACTAGAC TTATTTACTT CGTAATTAAG TCGTTAAACC GTGTGCTCTA CGACCAAAAC
     5041 TATAAAACCT TTAAGAACTT TCTTTTTTTA CAAGAAAAAA GAAATTAGAT AAATCTCTCA
     5101 TATCTTTTAT TCAATAATCG CATCCGATTG CAGTATAAAT TTAACGATCA CTCATCATGT
     5161 TCATATTTAT CAGAGGTCGT GCTATAATTA TACTAATTTT ATAAGGAGGA AAAAATATGG
     5221 GCATTTTTAG TATTTTTGTA ATCAGCACAG TTCATTATCA ACCAAACAAA AAATAAGTGG
     5281 TTATAATGAA TCGTTAATAA GCAAAATTCA TATAACCAAA TTAAAGAGGG TTATAAATGA
     5341 ACGAGAAAAA TATAAAACAC AGTCAAAACT TTATTACTTC AAAACATAAT ATAGATAAAA
     5401 TAATGACAAA TATAAGATTA AATGAACATG ATAATATCTT TGAAATCGGC TCAGGAAAAG
     5461 GCCATTTTAC CCTTGAATTA GTAAAGAGGT GTAATTTCGT AACTGCCATT GAAATAGACC
     5521 ATAAATTATG CAAAACTACA GAAAATAAAC TTGTTGATCA CGATAATTTC CAAGTTTTAA
     5581 ACAAGGATAT ATTGCAGTTT AAATTTCCTA AAAACCAATC CTATAAAATA TATGGTAATA
     5641 TACCTTATAA CATAAGTACG GATATAATAC GCAAAATTGT TTTTGATAGT ATAGCTAATG
     5701 AGATTTATTT AATCGTGGAA TACGGGTTTG CTAAAAGATT ATTAAATACA AAACGCTCAT
     5761 TGGCATTACT TTTAATGGCA GAAGTTGATA TTTCTATATT AAGTATGGTT CCAAGAGAAT
     5821 ATTTTCATCC TAAACCTAAA GTGAATAGCT CACTTATCAG ATTAAGTAGA AAAAAATCAA
     5881 GAATATCACA CAAAGATAAA CAAAAGTATA ATTATTTCGT TATGAAATGG GTTAACAAAG
     5941 AATACAAGAA AATATTTACA AAAAATCAAT TTAACAATTC CTTAAAACAT GCAGGAATTG
     6001 ACGATTTAAA CAATATTAGC TTTGAACAAT TCTTATCTCT TTTCAATAGC TATAAATTAT
     6061 TTAATAAGTA AGCTTGTTAA GGGATGCATA AACTGCATCC CTTAACTTGT TTTTCGTGTG
     6121 CCTATTTTTT GTGAATCGAT TATGTCTTTT GCGCAGTCGG CCGCTATACC CTCGTCTCAA
     6181 CCAAAGCAAT CAACCCATCA ACCACCTGGT CGTTGGGATT GTCCTGACCG AAGCGGGACA
     6241 GGTCCACGAG CAGGCAATGC TTGTTGGGCA TGGTGAGGTG GATGTCTTTC ACTTCCGGCA
     6301 CGCAGCCGAG GACTTTTTGC GCCATATCGT AAAGTGTGTG CTGAACGGAT TCGCTTTCGT
     6361 GTTCAGCGAA AGAGGCGAGA AGGAGATTCC ttaagaccca ctttcacatt taagttgttt
     6421 ttctaatccg catatgatca attcaaggcc gaataagaag gctggctctg caccttggtg
     6481 atcaaataat tcgatagctt gtcgtaataa tggcggcata ctatcagtag taggtgtttc
     6541 cctttcttct ttagcgactt gatgctcttg atcttccaat acgcaaccta aagtaaaatg
     6601 ccccacagcg ctgagtgcat ataatgcatt ctctagtgaa aaaccttgtt ggcataaaaa
     6661 ggctaattga ttttcgagag tttcatactg tttttctgta ggccgtgtac ctaaatgtac
     6721 ttttgctcca tcgcgatgac ttagtaaagc acatctaaaa cttttagcgt tattacgtaa
     6781 aaaatcttgc cagctttccc cttctaaagg gcaaaagtga gtatggtgcc tatctaacat
     6841 ctcaatggct aaggcgtcga gcaaagcccg cttatttttt acatgccaat acaatgtagg
     6901 ctgctctaca cctagcttct gggcgagttt acgggttgtt aaaccttcga ttccgacctc
     6961 attaagcagc tctaatgcgc tgttaatcac tttactttta tctaatctag acatcatGGA
     7021 GCCTACCTCC CTTTAGTCTT ATCGCTGGCA ACTGGATTTT TATAAGTAAG TAAGGAGAAA
     7081 GCAGTCACTT TCCCCTTACT TTAAATATGA TTCAACTcgc attccgaact tccctatcag
     7141 tgatagagat attgacttcc ctatcagtga tagagagtat agtaaGAGGC CCGGAGGGTT
     7201 TGTAAAGGAG GTTTTTAATG ggttctcacc accaccacca tcacACTACT ACGGGCGCAA
//
