# Supplementary material for: A genetic platform for a biocementation bacterium
Source: bioRxiv preprint, doi:10.64898/2025.12.05.692644, version 1 (2025-12-06)
Supplement: Plasmid Sequences [file 692644_file03.zip › Sporosarcina Plasmid Vectors/Promoter library variant plasmids/pGLU_511_27.gb]

LOCUS       pGLU_511_27             7260 bp ds-DNA     circular     02-DEC-2025
DEFINITION  .
FEATURES             Location/Qualifiers
     prokaryote t... 703..760
                     /label="TAmarelleT7"
                     /ApEinfo_revcolor="#f58a5e"
                     /ApEinfo_fwdcolor="#f58a5e"
     miscellaneous   774..1019
                     /label="oriT"
                     /ApEinfo_revcolor="#84b0dc"
                     /ApEinfo_fwdcolor="#84b0dc"
     miscellaneous   1043..1082
                     /label="UNSX"
                     /ApEinfo_revcolor="#9eafd2"
                     /ApEinfo_fwdcolor="#9eafd2"
     prokaryote p... 1083..1114
                     /label="L2U8H11"
                     /ApEinfo_revcolor="#75c6a9"
                     /ApEinfo_fwdcolor="#75c6a9"
     primer_bind     complement(1167..1187)
                     /label="M13-rev"
                     /ApEinfo_revcolor="#85dae9"
                     /ApEinfo_fwdcolor="#85dae9"
     primer_bind     complement(1171..1187)
                     /label="M13 rev"
                     /ApEinfo_revcolor="#c7b0e3"
                     /ApEinfo_fwdcolor="#c7b0e3"
     ori             1377..1765
                     /label="R6K ORI"
                     /ApEinfo_revcolor="#85dae9"
                     /ApEinfo_fwdcolor="#85dae9"
     terminator      1914..2008
                     /label="lambda t0 terminator"
                     /ApEinfo_revcolor="#faac61"
                     /ApEinfo_fwdcolor="#faac61"
     CDS             complement(2029..2688)
                     /label="cat"
                     /ApEinfo_revcolor="#ffef86"
                     /ApEinfo_fwdcolor="#ffef86"
     promoter        complement(2689..2791)
                     /label="Pcat"
                     /ApEinfo_revcolor="#9eafd2"
                     /ApEinfo_fwdcolor="#9eafd2"
     primer_bind     2892..2909
                     /label="M13-fwd"
                     /ApEinfo_revcolor="#85dae9"
                     /ApEinfo_fwdcolor="#85dae9"
     primer_bind     2893..2909
                     /label="M13 fwd"
                     /ApEinfo_revcolor="#d59687"
                     /ApEinfo_fwdcolor="#d59687"
     prokaryote t... 2962..2991
                     /label="L2U5H11"
                     /ApEinfo_revcolor="#f8d3a9"
                     /ApEinfo_fwdcolor="#f8d3a9"
     spacer          2992..3031
                     /label="UNS_1"
                     /ApEinfo_revcolor="#c6c9d1"
                     /ApEinfo_fwdcolor="#c6c9d1"
     miscellaneous   2992..3031
                     /label="UNS1"
                     /ApEinfo_revcolor="#9eafd2"
                     /ApEinfo_fwdcolor="#9eafd2"
     misc_feature    3055..3084
                     /label="F primer binding"
                     /ApEinfo_revcolor="#d6b295"
                     /ApEinfo_fwdcolor="#d6b295"
     Primer site     3055..3084
                     /label="F-skpp-asm-15-mer-2x"
                     /ApEinfo_revcolor="#f58a5e"
                     /ApEinfo_fwdcolor="#f58a5e"
     ORI barcode     3055..3134
                     /label="ORI_BC_30"
                     /ApEinfo_revcolor="#faac61"
                     /ApEinfo_fwdcolor="#faac61"
     Barcode         3085..3104
                     /label="BC.0030"
                     /ApEinfo_revcolor="#c6c9d1"
                     /ApEinfo_fwdcolor="#c6c9d1"
     Primer site     3105..3134
                     /label="R-skpp-asm-15-mer-2x"
                     /ApEinfo_revcolor="#f58a5e"
                     /ApEinfo_fwdcolor="#f58a5e"
     misc_feature    complement(3105..3134)
                     /label="R primer binding"
                     /ApEinfo_revcolor="#d6b295"
                     /ApEinfo_fwdcolor="#d6b295"
     ORI             3139..4870
                     /label="pTHT15 ORI"
                     /ApEinfo_revcolor="#f58a5e"
                     /ApEinfo_fwdcolor="#f58a5e"
     prokaryote p... 4884..5335
                     /label="PermC"
                     /ApEinfo_revcolor="#faac61"
                     /ApEinfo_fwdcolor="#faac61"
     RBS             5204..5214
                     /label="bsRBS"
                     /ApEinfo_revcolor="#b7e6d7"
                     /ApEinfo_fwdcolor="#b7e6d7"
     CDS             5337..6071
                     /label="ermC"
                     /ApEinfo_revcolor="#ffef86"
                     /ApEinfo_fwdcolor="#ffef86"
     prokaryote t... 6076..6161
                     /label="TermC"
                     /ApEinfo_revcolor="#f8d3a9"
                     /ApEinfo_fwdcolor="#f8d3a9"
     misc_feature    6170..6209
                     /label="UNS_8"
                     /ApEinfo_revcolor="#c6c9d1"
                     /ApEinfo_fwdcolor="#c6c9d1"
     prokaryote t... complement(6210..6390)
                     /label="TAmarelleT9"
                     /ApEinfo_revcolor="#f58a5e"
                     /ApEinfo_fwdcolor="#f58a5e"
     misc_feature    complement(6394..7017)
                     /label="tetR"
                     /ApEinfo_revcolor="#f58a5e"
                     /ApEinfo_fwdcolor="#f58a5e"
     prokaryote p... 7018..7117
                     /label="P10"
                     /ApEinfo_revcolor="#f58a5e"
                     /ApEinfo_fwdcolor="#f58a5e"
     prokaryote p... 7118..7217
                     /label="P1_cp"
                     /ApEinfo_revcolor="#f58a5e"
                     /ApEinfo_fwdcolor="#f58a5e"
     misc_feature    7154..7172
                     /label="Tet Operator"
                     /ApEinfo_revcolor="#84b0dc"
                     /ApEinfo_fwdcolor="#84b0dc"
     misc_feature    7182..7200
                     /label="Tet Operator"
                     /ApEinfo_revcolor="#84b0dc"
                     /ApEinfo_fwdcolor="#84b0dc"
     NGS barcode     7245..7259
                     /label="Barcode 27"
                     /ApEinfo_revcolor="#faac61"
                     /ApEinfo_fwdcolor="#faac61"
     CDS             7260..698
                     /label="mScarlet-I"
                     /ApEinfo_revcolor="#ffef86"
                     /ApEinfo_fwdcolor="#ffef86"
ORIGIN
        1 TGGTGAGTAA GGGTGAAGCC GTGATTAAAG AGTTCATGCG CTTCAAAGTG CATATGGAGG
       61 GCTCAATGAA CGGCCATGAA TTTGAAATTG AAGGTGAAGG AGAAGGCCGT CCGTATGAGG
      121 GCACCCAGAC CGCCAAACTG AAAGTCACAA AGGGTGGCCC GCTGCCGTTT TCGTGGGATA
      181 TTTTATCCCC TCAATTCATG TACGGCAGCC GGGCGTTTAT TAAACACCCG GCGGATATCC
      241 CGGATTACTA TAAGCAATCT TTTCCAGAAG GCTTTAAATG GGAGCGCGTG ATGAATTTTG
      301 AAGACGGAGG TGCTGTTACC GTGACCCAGG ACACGAGCTT AGAAGACGGT ACCTTGATCT
      361 ATAAGGTAAA GCTGCGTGGT ACCAATTTCC CGCCGGATGG GCCAGTTATG CAGAAAAAGA
      421 CTATGGGCTG GGAAGCATCG ACGGAGCGTC TTTACCCCGA AGACGGCGTC CTGAAAGGCG
      481 ATATTAAAAT GGCCCTGCGA CTGAAAGACG GCGGTCGCTA CCTTGCAGAT TTCAAAACAA
      541 CGTATAAAGC GAAAAAACCT GTGCAGATGC CCGGGGCGTA CAACGTTGAT CGCAAACTAG
      601 ATATCACTTC ACACAACGAA GATTACACGG TAGTCGAACA GTATGAACGT AGCGAGGGGC
      661 GCCATAGCAC CGGAGGCATG GATGAACTCT ATAAATAAGC TTCGCTCGTG CTCGCCGCGA
      721 CCTTCCTCTT CATGCACCTC TTCGGCATCG GGCTGCACAA CGCTACAGAG GAGCTTTTCC
      781 GCTGCATAAC CCTGCTTCGG GGTCATTATA GCGATTTTTT CGGTATATCC ATCCTTTTTC
      841 GCACGATATA CAGGATTTTG CCAAAGGGTT CGTGTAGACT TTCCTTGGTG TATCCAACGG
      901 CGTCAGCCGG GCAGGATAGG TGAAGTAGGC CCACCCGCGA GCGGGTGTTC CTTCTTCACT
      961 GTCCCTTATT CGCACCTGGC GGTGCTCAAC GGGAATCCTG CTCTGCGAGG CTGGCCGTAC
     1021 GCTAGGTATA CTTGAGACCA CCCCAGGATA CATAGATTAC CACAACTCCG AGCCCTTCCA
     1081 CCTAGCGTGC TAACCACGCA CGCTATTGTT GTATAGGCTA GGTGGAGGCT CAGTGATGAT
     1141 AAGTCTGCGA TGGTGGATGC ATGTGTCATG GTCATAGCTG TTTCCTGTGT GAAATTGTTA
     1201 TCCGCTCAGA GGGCACAATC CTATTCCGCG CTATCCGACA ATCTCCAAGA CATTAGGTGG
     1261 AGTTCAGTTC GGCGTATGGC ATATGTCGCT GGAAAGAACA TGTGAGCAAA AGGCCAGCAA
     1321 AAGGCCAGGA ACCGTAAAAA GGCCGCGTTG CTGGCGTTac agctgggcgc gccccatgtc
     1381 agccgttaag tgttcctgtg tcactcaaaa ttgctttgag aggctctaag ggcttctcag
     1441 tgcgttacat ccctggcttg ttgtccacaa ccgttaaacc ttaaaggctt taaaagcctt
     1501 atatattctt ttttttctta taaaacttaa aaccttagag gctatttaag ttgctgattt
     1561 atattaattt tattgttcaa acatgagagc ttagtacgtg aaacatgaga gcttagtacg
     1621 ttagccatga gagcttagta cgttagccat gagggtttag ttcgttaaac atgagagctt
     1681 agtacgttaa acatgagagc ttagtacgtg aaacatgaga gcttagtacg tactatcaac
     1741 aggttgaact gctgatcttc agatcggcgc gccggccggc cGAAGATCCT TTGATCTTTT
     1801 CTACGGGGTC TGACGCTCTA TTCAACAAAG CCGCCGTCCC GTCAAGTCAG CGTAAATGGG
     1861 TAGGGGGCTT CAAATCGTCC CCCCATACGA TATAAGTTGT TACTAGTGCT TGGATTCTCA
     1921 CCAATAAAAA ACGCCCGGCG GCAACCGAGC GTTCTGAACA AATCCAGATG GAGTTCTGAG
     1981 GTCATTACTG GATCTATCAA CAGGAGTCCA AGCGAGCTCG ATATCAAATT ACGCCCCGCC
     2041 CTGCCACTCA TCGCAGTACT GTTGTAATTC ATTAAGCATT CTGCCGACAT GGAAGCCATC
     2101 ACAAACGGCA TGATGAACCT GAATCGCCAG CGGCATCAGC ACCTTGTCGC CTTGCGTATA
     2161 ATATTTGCCC ATGGTGAAAA CGGGGGCGAA GAAGTTGTCC ATATTGGCCA CGTTTAAATC
     2221 AAAACTGGTG AAACTCACCC AGGGATTGGC TGAGACGAAA AACATATTCT CAATAAACCC
     2281 TTTAGGGAAA TAGGCCAGGT TTTCACCGTA ACACGCCACA TCTTGCGAAT ATATGTGTAG
     2341 AAACTGCCGG AAATCGTCGT GGTATTCACT CCAGAGCGAT GAAAACGTTT CAGTTTGCTC
     2401 ATGGAAAACG GTGTAACAAG GGTGAACACT ATCCCATATC ACCAGCTCAC CGTCTTTCAT
     2461 TGCCATACGA AATTCCGGAT GAGCATTCAT CAGGCGGGCA AGAATGTGAA TAAAGGCCGG
     2521 ATAAAACTTG TGCTTATTTT TCTTTACGGT CTTTAAAAAG GCCGTAATAT CCAGCTGAAC
     2581 GGTCTGGTTA TAGGTACATT GAGCAACTGA CTGAAATGCC TCAAAATGTT CTTTACGATG
     2641 CCATTGGGAT ATATCAACGG TGGTATATCC AGTGATTTTT TTCTCCATTT TAGCTTCCTT
     2701 AGCTCCTGAA AATCTCGATA ACTCAAAAAA TACGCCCGGT AGTGATCTTA TTTCATTATG
     2761 GTGAAAGTTG GAACCTCTTA CGTGCCGATC AACGTCTCAT TGATACCTGA AACAAAACCC
     2821 ATCGTACGGC CAAGGAAGTC TCCAATAACT GTGATCCACC ACAAGCGCCA GGGTTTTCCC
     2881 AGTCACGACG TTGTAAAACG ACGGCCAGTC ATGCATAATC CGCACGCATC TGGAATAAGG
     2941 AAGTGCCATT CCGCCTGACC TTAGCGTGCG AACAGCACGC TATTGTTGTA TCATTACTCG
     3001 CATCCATTCT CAGGCTGTCT CGTCTCGTCT CCGAGGTCTC AGGAGAATGA GTCAGGGTCA
     3061 CGCGTAGGAC GCGTCGAGTA GGGTTTCTTG TCGACTCCAT GTCAGTTCCG CAGCCACACG
     3121 CCGTGTGAAG CTGGGGAGGT TCATTTGATA TGCCTCCTAA ATTTTTATCT AAAGTGAATT
     3181 TAGGAGGCTT ACTTGTCTGC TTTCTTCATT AGAATCAATC CTTTTTTAAA AGTCAATCCC
     3241 GTTTGTTGAA CTACTCTTTA ATAAAATAAT TTTTCCGTTC CCAATTCCAC ATTGCAATAA
     3301 TAGAAAATCC ATCTTCATCG GCTTTTTCGT CATCATCTGT ATGAATCAAA TCGCCTTCTT
     3361 CTGTGTCATC AAGGTTTAAT TTTTTATGTA TTTCTTTTAA CAAACCACCA TAGGAGATTA
     3421 ACCTTTTACG GTGTAAACCT TCCTCCAAAT CAGACAAACG TTTCAAATTC TTTTCTTCAT
     3481 CATCGGTCAT AAAATCCGTA TCCTTTACAG GATATTTTGC AGTTTCGTCA ATTGCCGATT
     3541 GTATATCCGA TTTATATTTA TTTTTCGGTC GAATCATTTG AACTTTTACA TTTGGATCAT
     3601 AGTCTAATTT CATTGCCTTT TTCCAAAATT GAATCCATTG TTTTTGATTC ACGTAGTTTT
     3661 CTGTATTCTT AAAATAAGTT GGTTCCACAC ATACCAATAC ATGCATGTGC TGATTATAAG
     3721 AATTATCTTT ATTATTTATT GTCACTTCCG TTGCACGCAT AAAACCAACA AGATTTTTAT
     3781 TAATTTTTTT ATATTGCATC ATTCGGCGAA ATCCTTGAGC CATATCTGAC AAACTCTTAT
     3841 TTAATTCTTC GCCATCATAA ACATTTTTAA CTGTTAATGT GAGAAACAAC CAACGAACTG
     3901 TTGGCTTTTG TTTAATAACT TCAGCAACAA CCTTTTGTGA CTGAATGCCA TGTTTCATTG
     3961 CTCTCCTCCA GTTGCACATT GGACAAAGCC TGGATTTACA AAACCACACT CGATACAACT
     4021 TTCTTTCGCC TGTTTCACGA TTTTGTTTAT ACTCTAATAT TTCAGCACAA TCTTTTACTC
     4081 TTTCAGCCTT TTTAAATTCA AGAATATGCA GAAGTTCAAA GTAATCAACA TTAGCGATTT
     4141 TCTTTTCTCT CCATGGCCTC ACTTTTCCAC TTTTTGTCTT GTCCACTAAA ACCCTTGATT
     4201 TTTCATCTGA ATAAATGCTA CTATTAGGAC ACATAATATT AAAAGAAACC CCCATCTATT
     4261 TAGTTATTTG TTTGGTCACT TATAACTTTA ACAGATGGGG TTTTTCTGTG CAACCAATTT
     4321 TAAGGGTTTT CAATACTTTA AAACACATAC ATACCAACAC TTCAACGCAC CTTTCAGCAA
     4381 CTAAAATAAA AATGACGTTA TTTCTATATG TATCAAGAAT AGAAAGAACT CGTTTTTCGC
     4441 TACGCTCAAA ACGCAAAAAA AGCACTCATT CGAGTGCTTT TTCTTATCGC TCCAAATCAT
     4501 GCGATTTTTT CCTCTTTGCT TTTCTTTGCT CACGAAGTTC TCGATCACGC TGCAAAACAT
     4561 CTTGAAGCGA AAAAGTATTC TTCTTTTCTT CCGATCGCTC ATGCTGACGC ACGAAAAGCC
     4621 CTCTAGGCGC ATAGGAACAA CTCCTAAATG CATGTGAGGG GTTTTCTCGT CCATGTGAAC
     4681 AGTCGCATAC GCAATATTTT GTTTCCCATA CTGCATTAAT GAATCGGCCA ACGCGCGGGG
     4741 AGAGGCGGTT TGCGTATTGG GCGCTCTTGC GCTTCCTCGC TCACTGACTC GCTGCGCTCG
     4801 GTCGTTCGGC TGCGGCGAGC GGTATCAGCT CACTCAAAGG CGGTAATACG GTTATCCACA
     4861 GAATCAGGGG CGCTAGCAAG GAGGATCCTT TAACTCTGGC AACCCTCAAA ATTGAATGAG
     4921 ACATGCTACA CCTCCGGATA ATAAATATAT ATAAACGTAT ATAGATTTCA TAAAGTCTAA
     4981 CACACTAGAC TTATTTACTT CGTAATTAAG TCGTTAAACC GTGTGCTCTA CGACCAAAAC
     5041 TATAAAACCT TTAAGAACTT TCTTTTTTTA CAAGAAAAAA GAAATTAGAT AAATCTCTCA
     5101 TATCTTTTAT TCAATAATCG CATCCGATTG CAGTATAAAT TTAACGATCA CTCATCATGT
     5161 TCATATTTAT CAGAGGTCGT GCTATAATTA TACTAATTTT ATAAGGAGGA AAAAATATGG
     5221 GCATTTTTAG TATTTTTGTA ATCAGCACAG TTCATTATCA ACCAAACAAA AAATAAGTGG
     5281 TTATAATGAA TCGTTAATAA GCAAAATTCA TATAACCAAA TTAAAGAGGG TTATAAATGA
     5341 ACGAGAAAAA TATAAAACAC AGTCAAAACT TTATTACTTC AAAACATAAT ATAGATAAAA
     5401 TAATGACAAA TATAAGATTA AATGAACATG ATAATATCTT TGAAATCGGC TCAGGAAAAG
     5461 GCCATTTTAC CCTTGAATTA GTAAAGAGGT GTAATTTCGT AACTGCCATT GAAATAGACC
     5521 ATAAATTATG CAAAACTACA GAAAATAAAC TTGTTGATCA CGATAATTTC CAAGTTTTAA
     5581 ACAAGGATAT ATTGCAGTTT AAATTTCCTA AAAACCAATC CTATAAAATA TATGGTAATA
     5641 TACCTTATAA CATAAGTACG GATATAATAC GCAAAATTGT TTTTGATAGT ATAGCTAATG
     5701 AGATTTATTT AATCGTGGAA TACGGGTTTG CTAAAAGATT ATTAAATACA AAACGCTCAT
     5761 TGGCATTACT TTTAATGGCA GAAGTTGATA TTTCTATATT AAGTATGGTT CCAAGAGAAT
     5821 ATTTTCATCC TAAACCTAAA GTGAATAGCT CACTTATCAG ATTAAGTAGA AAAAAATCAA
     5881 GAATATCACA CAAAGATAAA CAAAAGTATA ATTATTTCGT TATGAAATGG GTTAACAAAG
     5941 AATACAAGAA AATATTTACA AAAAATCAAT TTAACAATTC CTTAAAACAT GCAGGAATTG
     6001 ACGATTTAAA CAATATTAGC TTTGAACAAT TCTTATCTCT TTTCAATAGC TATAAATTAT
     6061 TTAATAAGTA AGCTTGTTAA GGGATGCATA AACTGCATCC CTTAACTTGT TTTTCGTGTG
     6121 CCTATTTTTT GTGAATCGAT TATGTCTTTT GCGCAGTCGG CCGCTATACC CTCGTCTCAA
     6181 CCAAAGCAAT CAACCCATCA ACCACCTGGT CGTTGGGATT GTCCTGACCG AAGCGGGACA
     6241 GGTCCACGAG CAGGCAATGC TTGTTGGGCA TGGTGAGGTG GATGTCTTTC ACTTCCGGCA
     6301 CGCAGCCGAG GACTTTTTGC GCCATATCGT AAAGTGTGTG CTGAACGGAT TCGCTTTCGT
     6361 GTTCAGCGAA AGAGGCGAGA AGGAGATTCC ttaagaccca ctttcacatt taagttgttt
     6421 ttctaatccg catatgatca attcaaggcc gaataagaag gctggctctg caccttggtg
     6481 atcaaataat tcgatagctt gtcgtaataa tggcggcata ctatcagtag taggtgtttc
     6541 cctttcttct ttagcgactt gatgctcttg atcttccaat acgcaaccta aagtaaaatg
     6601 ccccacagcg ctgagtgcat ataatgcatt ctctagtgaa aaaccttgtt ggcataaaaa
     6661 ggctaattga ttttcgagag tttcatactg tttttctgta ggccgtgtac ctaaatgtac
     6721 ttttgctcca tcgcgatgac ttagtaaagc acatctaaaa cttttagcgt tattacgtaa
     6781 aaaatcttgc cagctttccc cttctaaagg gcaaaagtga gtatggtgcc tatctaacat
     6841 ctcaatggct aaggcgtcga gcaaagcccg cttatttttt acatgccaat acaatgtagg
     6901 ctgctctaca cctagcttct gggcgagttt acgggttgtt aaaccttcga ttccgacctc
     6961 attaagcagc tctaatgcgc tgttaatcac tttactttta tctaatctag acatcatACT
     7021 TAAAACATCC TTCCAGATTA TCTTCTGTTA GTATACACAA AAAAAGATGA TGATGCCCTA
     7081 AAAGAGCACC ATCACCGTAT GAGTTTTTCA AAATCTTttt tcagtataaa taagctatag
     7141 agtataggtg acttccctat cagtgataga gaCtataaaa atccctatca gtgatagaga
     7201 taaggaggct ttccataATG ggttctcacc accaccacca tcacACAGGA GGAACGGCAA
//
