# Supplementary material for: A genetic platform for a biocementation bacterium
Source: bioRxiv preprint, doi:10.64898/2025.12.05.692644, version 1 (2025-12-06)
Supplement: Plasmid Sequences [file 692644_file03.zip › Sporosarcina Plasmid Vectors/Promoter library variant plasmids/pGLU_511_85.gb]

LOCUS       pGLU_511_85             7260 bp ds-DNA     circular     02-DEC-2025
DEFINITION  .
FEATURES             Location/Qualifiers
     prokaryote t... 703..760
                     /label="TAmarelleT7"
                     /ApEinfo_revcolor="#f58a5e"
                     /ApEinfo_fwdcolor="#f58a5e"
     miscellaneous   774..1019
                     /label="oriT"
                     /ApEinfo_revcolor="#84b0dc"
                     /ApEinfo_fwdcolor="#84b0dc"
     miscellaneous   1043..1082
                     /label="UNSX"
                     /ApEinfo_revcolor="#9eafd2"
                     /ApEinfo_fwdcolor="#9eafd2"
     prokaryote p... 1083..1114
                     /label="L2U8H11"
                     /ApEinfo_revcolor="#75c6a9"
                     /ApEinfo_fwdcolor="#75c6a9"
     primer_bind     complement(1167..1187)
                     /label="M13-rev"
                     /ApEinfo_revcolor="#85dae9"
                     /ApEinfo_fwdcolor="#85dae9"
     primer_bind     complement(1171..1187)
                     /label="M13 rev"
                     /ApEinfo_revcolor="#c7b0e3"
                     /ApEinfo_fwdcolor="#c7b0e3"
     ori             1377..1765
                     /label="R6K ORI"
                     /ApEinfo_revcolor="#85dae9"
                     /ApEinfo_fwdcolor="#85dae9"
     terminator      1914..2008
                     /label="lambda t0 terminator"
                     /ApEinfo_revcolor="#faac61"
                     /ApEinfo_fwdcolor="#faac61"
     CDS             complement(2029..2688)
                     /label="cat"
                     /ApEinfo_revcolor="#ffef86"
                     /ApEinfo_fwdcolor="#ffef86"
     promoter        complement(2689..2791)
                     /label="Pcat"
                     /ApEinfo_revcolor="#9eafd2"
                     /ApEinfo_fwdcolor="#9eafd2"
     primer_bind     2892..2909
                     /label="M13-fwd"
                     /ApEinfo_revcolor="#85dae9"
                     /ApEinfo_fwdcolor="#85dae9"
     primer_bind     2893..2909
                     /label="M13 fwd"
                     /ApEinfo_revcolor="#d59687"
                     /ApEinfo_fwdcolor="#d59687"
     prokaryote t... 2962..2991
                     /label="L2U5H11"
                     /ApEinfo_revcolor="#f8d3a9"
                     /ApEinfo_fwdcolor="#f8d3a9"
     spacer          2992..3031
                     /label="UNS_1"
                     /ApEinfo_revcolor="#c6c9d1"
                     /ApEinfo_fwdcolor="#c6c9d1"
     miscellaneous   2992..3031
                     /label="UNS1"
                     /ApEinfo_revcolor="#9eafd2"
                     /ApEinfo_fwdcolor="#9eafd2"
     misc_feature    3055..3084
                     /label="F primer binding"
                     /ApEinfo_revcolor="#d6b295"
                     /ApEinfo_fwdcolor="#d6b295"
     Primer site     3055..3084
                     /label="F-skpp-asm-15-mer-2x"
                     /ApEinfo_revcolor="#f58a5e"
                     /ApEinfo_fwdcolor="#f58a5e"
     ORI barcode     3055..3134
                     /label="ORI_BC_30"
                     /ApEinfo_revcolor="#faac61"
                     /ApEinfo_fwdcolor="#faac61"
     Barcode         3085..3104
                     /label="BC.0030"
                     /ApEinfo_revcolor="#c6c9d1"
                     /ApEinfo_fwdcolor="#c6c9d1"
     Primer site     3105..3134
                     /label="R-skpp-asm-15-mer-2x"
                     /ApEinfo_revcolor="#f58a5e"
                     /ApEinfo_fwdcolor="#f58a5e"
     misc_feature    complement(3105..3134)
                     /label="R primer binding"
                     /ApEinfo_revcolor="#d6b295"
                     /ApEinfo_fwdcolor="#d6b295"
     ORI             3139..4870
                     /label="pTHT15 ORI"
                     /ApEinfo_revcolor="#f58a5e"
                     /ApEinfo_fwdcolor="#f58a5e"
     prokaryote p... 4884..5335
                     /label="PermC"
                     /ApEinfo_revcolor="#faac61"
                     /ApEinfo_fwdcolor="#faac61"
     RBS             5204..5214
                     /label="bsRBS"
                     /ApEinfo_revcolor="#b7e6d7"
                     /ApEinfo_fwdcolor="#b7e6d7"
     CDS             5337..6071
                     /label="ermC"
                     /ApEinfo_revcolor="#ffef86"
                     /ApEinfo_fwdcolor="#ffef86"
     prokaryote t... 6076..6161
                     /label="TermC"
                     /ApEinfo_revcolor="#f8d3a9"
                     /ApEinfo_fwdcolor="#f8d3a9"
     misc_feature    6170..6209
                     /label="UNS_8"
                     /ApEinfo_revcolor="#c6c9d1"
                     /ApEinfo_fwdcolor="#c6c9d1"
     prokaryote t... complement(6210..6390)
                     /label="TAmarelleT9"
                     /ApEinfo_revcolor="#f58a5e"
                     /ApEinfo_fwdcolor="#f58a5e"
     misc_feature    complement(6394..7017)
                     /label="tetR"
                     /ApEinfo_revcolor="#f58a5e"
                     /ApEinfo_fwdcolor="#f58a5e"
     prokaryote p... 7018..7117
                     /label="P0-2"
                     /ApEinfo_revcolor="#f58a5e"
                     /ApEinfo_fwdcolor="#f58a5e"
     prokaryote p... 7118..7217
                     /label="P21_dcp"
                     /ApEinfo_revcolor="#f58a5e"
                     /ApEinfo_fwdcolor="#f58a5e"
     misc_feature    7135..7153
                     /label="Tet Operator"
                     /ApEinfo_revcolor="#84b0dc"
                     /ApEinfo_fwdcolor="#84b0dc"
     misc_feature    7162..7180
                     /label="Tet Operator"
                     /ApEinfo_revcolor="#84b0dc"
                     /ApEinfo_fwdcolor="#84b0dc"
     misc_feature    7187..7205
                     /label="Tet Operator"
                     /ApEinfo_revcolor="#84b0dc"
                     /ApEinfo_fwdcolor="#84b0dc"
     NGS barcode     7245..7259
                     /label="Barcode 85"
                     /ApEinfo_revcolor="#faac61"
                     /ApEinfo_fwdcolor="#faac61"
     CDS             7260..698
                     /label="mScarlet-I"
                     /ApEinfo_revcolor="#ffef86"
                     /ApEinfo_fwdcolor="#ffef86"
ORIGIN
        1 TGGTGAGTAA GGGTGAAGCC GTGATTAAAG AGTTCATGCG CTTCAAAGTG CATATGGAGG
       61 GCTCAATGAA CGGCCATGAA TTTGAAATTG AAGGTGAAGG AGAAGGCCGT CCGTATGAGG
      121 GCACCCAGAC CGCCAAACTG AAAGTCACAA AGGGTGGCCC GCTGCCGTTT TCGTGGGATA
      181 TTTTATCCCC TCAATTCATG TACGGCAGCC GGGCGTTTAT TAAACACCCG GCGGATATCC
      241 CGGATTACTA TAAGCAATCT TTTCCAGAAG GCTTTAAATG GGAGCGCGTG ATGAATTTTG
      301 AAGACGGAGG TGCTGTTACC GTGACCCAGG ACACGAGCTT AGAAGACGGT ACCTTGATCT
      361 ATAAGGTAAA GCTGCGTGGT ACCAATTTCC CGCCGGATGG GCCAGTTATG CAGAAAAAGA
      421 CTATGGGCTG GGAAGCATCG ACGGAGCGTC TTTACCCCGA AGACGGCGTC CTGAAAGGCG
      481 ATATTAAAAT GGCCCTGCGA CTGAAAGACG GCGGTCGCTA CCTTGCAGAT TTCAAAACAA
      541 CGTATAAAGC GAAAAAACCT GTGCAGATGC CCGGGGCGTA CAACGTTGAT CGCAAACTAG
      601 ATATCACTTC ACACAACGAA GATTACACGG TAGTCGAACA GTATGAACGT AGCGAGGGGC
      661 GCCATAGCAC CGGAGGCATG GATGAACTCT ATAAATAAGC TTCGCTCGTG CTCGCCGCGA
      721 CCTTCCTCTT CATGCACCTC TTCGGCATCG GGCTGCACAA CGCTACAGAG GAGCTTTTCC
      781 GCTGCATAAC CCTGCTTCGG GGTCATTATA GCGATTTTTT CGGTATATCC ATCCTTTTTC
      841 GCACGATATA CAGGATTTTG CCAAAGGGTT CGTGTAGACT TTCCTTGGTG TATCCAACGG
      901 CGTCAGCCGG GCAGGATAGG TGAAGTAGGC CCACCCGCGA GCGGGTGTTC CTTCTTCACT
      961 GTCCCTTATT CGCACCTGGC GGTGCTCAAC GGGAATCCTG CTCTGCGAGG CTGGCCGTAC
     1021 GCTAGGTATA CTTGAGACCA CCCCAGGATA CATAGATTAC CACAACTCCG AGCCCTTCCA
     1081 CCTAGCGTGC TAACCACGCA CGCTATTGTT GTATAGGCTA GGTGGAGGCT CAGTGATGAT
     1141 AAGTCTGCGA TGGTGGATGC ATGTGTCATG GTCATAGCTG TTTCCTGTGT GAAATTGTTA
     1201 TCCGCTCAGA GGGCACAATC CTATTCCGCG CTATCCGACA ATCTCCAAGA CATTAGGTGG
     1261 AGTTCAGTTC GGCGTATGGC ATATGTCGCT GGAAAGAACA TGTGAGCAAA AGGCCAGCAA
     1321 AAGGCCAGGA ACCGTAAAAA GGCCGCGTTG CTGGCGTTac agctgggcgc gccccatgtc
     1381 agccgttaag tgttcctgtg tcactcaaaa ttgctttgag aggctctaag ggcttctcag
     1441 tgcgttacat ccctggcttg ttgtccacaa ccgttaaacc ttaaaggctt taaaagcctt
     1501 atatattctt ttttttctta taaaacttaa aaccttagag gctatttaag ttgctgattt
     1561 atattaattt tattgttcaa acatgagagc ttagtacgtg aaacatgaga gcttagtacg
     1621 ttagccatga gagcttagta cgttagccat gagggtttag ttcgttaaac atgagagctt
     1681 agtacgttaa acatgagagc ttagtacgtg aaacatgaga gcttagtacg tactatcaac
     1741 aggttgaact gctgatcttc agatcggcgc gccggccggc cGAAGATCCT TTGATCTTTT
     1801 CTACGGGGTC TGACGCTCTA TTCAACAAAG CCGCCGTCCC GTCAAGTCAG CGTAAATGGG
     1861 TAGGGGGCTT CAAATCGTCC CCCCATACGA TATAAGTTGT TACTAGTGCT TGGATTCTCA
     1921 CCAATAAAAA ACGCCCGGCG GCAACCGAGC GTTCTGAACA AATCCAGATG GAGTTCTGAG
     1981 GTCATTACTG GATCTATCAA CAGGAGTCCA AGCGAGCTCG ATATCAAATT ACGCCCCGCC
     2041 CTGCCACTCA TCGCAGTACT GTTGTAATTC ATTAAGCATT CTGCCGACAT GGAAGCCATC
     2101 ACAAACGGCA TGATGAACCT GAATCGCCAG CGGCATCAGC ACCTTGTCGC CTTGCGTATA
     2161 ATATTTGCCC ATGGTGAAAA CGGGGGCGAA GAAGTTGTCC ATATTGGCCA CGTTTAAATC
     2221 AAAACTGGTG AAACTCACCC AGGGATTGGC TGAGACGAAA AACATATTCT CAATAAACCC
     2281 TTTAGGGAAA TAGGCCAGGT TTTCACCGTA ACACGCCACA TCTTGCGAAT ATATGTGTAG
     2341 AAACTGCCGG AAATCGTCGT GGTATTCACT CCAGAGCGAT GAAAACGTTT CAGTTTGCTC
     2401 ATGGAAAACG GTGTAACAAG GGTGAACACT ATCCCATATC ACCAGCTCAC CGTCTTTCAT
     2461 TGCCATACGA AATTCCGGAT GAGCATTCAT CAGGCGGGCA AGAATGTGAA TAAAGGCCGG
     2521 ATAAAACTTG TGCTTATTTT TCTTTACGGT CTTTAAAAAG GCCGTAATAT CCAGCTGAAC
     2581 GGTCTGGTTA TAGGTACATT GAGCAACTGA CTGAAATGCC TCAAAATGTT CTTTACGATG
     2641 CCATTGGGAT ATATCAACGG TGGTATATCC AGTGATTTTT TTCTCCATTT TAGCTTCCTT
     2701 AGCTCCTGAA AATCTCGATA ACTCAAAAAA TACGCCCGGT AGTGATCTTA TTTCATTATG
     2761 GTGAAAGTTG GAACCTCTTA CGTGCCGATC AACGTCTCAT TGATACCTGA AACAAAACCC
     2821 ATCGTACGGC CAAGGAAGTC TCCAATAACT GTGATCCACC ACAAGCGCCA GGGTTTTCCC
     2881 AGTCACGACG TTGTAAAACG ACGGCCAGTC ATGCATAATC CGCACGCATC TGGAATAAGG
     2941 AAGTGCCATT CCGCCTGACC TTAGCGTGCG AACAGCACGC TATTGTTGTA TCATTACTCG
     3001 CATCCATTCT CAGGCTGTCT CGTCTCGTCT CCGAGGTCTC AGGAGAATGA GTCAGGGTCA
     3061 CGCGTAGGAC GCGTCGAGTA GGGTTTCTTG TCGACTCCAT GTCAGTTCCG CAGCCACACG
     3121 CCGTGTGAAG CTGGGGAGGT TCATTTGATA TGCCTCCTAA ATTTTTATCT AAAGTGAATT
     3181 TAGGAGGCTT ACTTGTCTGC TTTCTTCATT AGAATCAATC CTTTTTTAAA AGTCAATCCC
     3241 GTTTGTTGAA CTACTCTTTA ATAAAATAAT TTTTCCGTTC CCAATTCCAC ATTGCAATAA
     3301 TAGAAAATCC ATCTTCATCG GCTTTTTCGT CATCATCTGT ATGAATCAAA TCGCCTTCTT
     3361 CTGTGTCATC AAGGTTTAAT TTTTTATGTA TTTCTTTTAA CAAACCACCA TAGGAGATTA
     3421 ACCTTTTACG GTGTAAACCT TCCTCCAAAT CAGACAAACG TTTCAAATTC TTTTCTTCAT
     3481 CATCGGTCAT AAAATCCGTA TCCTTTACAG GATATTTTGC AGTTTCGTCA ATTGCCGATT
     3541 GTATATCCGA TTTATATTTA TTTTTCGGTC GAATCATTTG AACTTTTACA TTTGGATCAT
     3601 AGTCTAATTT CATTGCCTTT TTCCAAAATT GAATCCATTG TTTTTGATTC ACGTAGTTTT
     3661 CTGTATTCTT AAAATAAGTT GGTTCCACAC ATACCAATAC ATGCATGTGC TGATTATAAG
     3721 AATTATCTTT ATTATTTATT GTCACTTCCG TTGCACGCAT AAAACCAACA AGATTTTTAT
     3781 TAATTTTTTT ATATTGCATC ATTCGGCGAA ATCCTTGAGC CATATCTGAC AAACTCTTAT
     3841 TTAATTCTTC GCCATCATAA ACATTTTTAA CTGTTAATGT GAGAAACAAC CAACGAACTG
     3901 TTGGCTTTTG TTTAATAACT TCAGCAACAA CCTTTTGTGA CTGAATGCCA TGTTTCATTG
     3961 CTCTCCTCCA GTTGCACATT GGACAAAGCC TGGATTTACA AAACCACACT CGATACAACT
     4021 TTCTTTCGCC TGTTTCACGA TTTTGTTTAT ACTCTAATAT TTCAGCACAA TCTTTTACTC
     4081 TTTCAGCCTT TTTAAATTCA AGAATATGCA GAAGTTCAAA GTAATCAACA TTAGCGATTT
     4141 TCTTTTCTCT CCATGGCCTC ACTTTTCCAC TTTTTGTCTT GTCCACTAAA ACCCTTGATT
     4201 TTTCATCTGA ATAAATGCTA CTATTAGGAC ACATAATATT AAAAGAAACC CCCATCTATT
     4261 TAGTTATTTG TTTGGTCACT TATAACTTTA ACAGATGGGG TTTTTCTGTG CAACCAATTT
     4321 TAAGGGTTTT CAATACTTTA AAACACATAC ATACCAACAC TTCAACGCAC CTTTCAGCAA
     4381 CTAAAATAAA AATGACGTTA TTTCTATATG TATCAAGAAT AGAAAGAACT CGTTTTTCGC
     4441 TACGCTCAAA ACGCAAAAAA AGCACTCATT CGAGTGCTTT TTCTTATCGC TCCAAATCAT
     4501 GCGATTTTTT CCTCTTTGCT TTTCTTTGCT CACGAAGTTC TCGATCACGC TGCAAAACAT
     4561 CTTGAAGCGA AAAAGTATTC TTCTTTTCTT CCGATCGCTC ATGCTGACGC ACGAAAAGCC
     4621 CTCTAGGCGC ATAGGAACAA CTCCTAAATG CATGTGAGGG GTTTTCTCGT CCATGTGAAC
     4681 AGTCGCATAC GCAATATTTT GTTTCCCATA CTGCATTAAT GAATCGGCCA ACGCGCGGGG
     4741 AGAGGCGGTT TGCGTATTGG GCGCTCTTGC GCTTCCTCGC TCACTGACTC GCTGCGCTCG
     4801 GTCGTTCGGC TGCGGCGAGC GGTATCAGCT CACTCAAAGG CGGTAATACG GTTATCCACA
     4861 GAATCAGGGG CGCTAGCAAG GAGGATCCTT TAACTCTGGC AACCCTCAAA ATTGAATGAG
     4921 ACATGCTACA CCTCCGGATA ATAAATATAT ATAAACGTAT ATAGATTTCA TAAAGTCTAA
     4981 CACACTAGAC TTATTTACTT CGTAATTAAG TCGTTAAACC GTGTGCTCTA CGACCAAAAC
     5041 TATAAAACCT TTAAGAACTT TCTTTTTTTA CAAGAAAAAA GAAATTAGAT AAATCTCTCA
     5101 TATCTTTTAT TCAATAATCG CATCCGATTG CAGTATAAAT TTAACGATCA CTCATCATGT
     5161 TCATATTTAT CAGAGGTCGT GCTATAATTA TACTAATTTT ATAAGGAGGA AAAAATATGG
     5221 GCATTTTTAG TATTTTTGTA ATCAGCACAG TTCATTATCA ACCAAACAAA AAATAAGTGG
     5281 TTATAATGAA TCGTTAATAA GCAAAATTCA TATAACCAAA TTAAAGAGGG TTATAAATGA
     5341 ACGAGAAAAA TATAAAACAC AGTCAAAACT TTATTACTTC AAAACATAAT ATAGATAAAA
     5401 TAATGACAAA TATAAGATTA AATGAACATG ATAATATCTT TGAAATCGGC TCAGGAAAAG
     5461 GCCATTTTAC CCTTGAATTA GTAAAGAGGT GTAATTTCGT AACTGCCATT GAAATAGACC
     5521 ATAAATTATG CAAAACTACA GAAAATAAAC TTGTTGATCA CGATAATTTC CAAGTTTTAA
     5581 ACAAGGATAT ATTGCAGTTT AAATTTCCTA AAAACCAATC CTATAAAATA TATGGTAATA
     5641 TACCTTATAA CATAAGTACG GATATAATAC GCAAAATTGT TTTTGATAGT ATAGCTAATG
     5701 AGATTTATTT AATCGTGGAA TACGGGTTTG CTAAAAGATT ATTAAATACA AAACGCTCAT
     5761 TGGCATTACT TTTAATGGCA GAAGTTGATA TTTCTATATT AAGTATGGTT CCAAGAGAAT
     5821 ATTTTCATCC TAAACCTAAA GTGAATAGCT CACTTATCAG ATTAAGTAGA AAAAAATCAA
     5881 GAATATCACA CAAAGATAAA CAAAAGTATA ATTATTTCGT TATGAAATGG GTTAACAAAG
     5941 AATACAAGAA AATATTTACA AAAAATCAAT TTAACAATTC CTTAAAACAT GCAGGAATTG
     6001 ACGATTTAAA CAATATTAGC TTTGAACAAT TCTTATCTCT TTTCAATAGC TATAAATTAT
     6061 TTAATAAGTA AGCTTGTTAA GGGATGCATA AACTGCATCC CTTAACTTGT TTTTCGTGTG
     6121 CCTATTTTTT GTGAATCGAT TATGTCTTTT GCGCAGTCGG CCGCTATACC CTCGTCTCAA
     6181 CCAAAGCAAT CAACCCATCA ACCACCTGGT CGTTGGGATT GTCCTGACCG AAGCGGGACA
     6241 GGTCCACGAG CAGGCAATGC TTGTTGGGCA TGGTGAGGTG GATGTCTTTC ACTTCCGGCA
     6301 CGCAGCCGAG GACTTTTTGC GCCATATCGT AAAGTGTGTG CTGAACGGAT TCGCTTTCGT
     6361 GTTCAGCGAA AGAGGCGAGA AGGAGATTCC ttaagaccca ctttcacatt taagttgttt
     6421 ttctaatccg catatgatca attcaaggcc gaataagaag gctggctctg caccttggtg
     6481 atcaaataat tcgatagctt gtcgtaataa tggcggcata ctatcagtag taggtgtttc
     6541 cctttcttct ttagcgactt gatgctcttg atcttccaat acgcaaccta aagtaaaatg
     6601 ccccacagcg ctgagtgcat ataatgcatt ctctagtgaa aaaccttgtt ggcataaaaa
     6661 ggctaattga ttttcgagag tttcatactg tttttctgta ggccgtgtac ctaaatgtac
     6721 ttttgctcca tcgcgatgac ttagtaaagc acatctaaaa cttttagcgt tattacgtaa
     6781 aaaatcttgc cagctttccc cttctaaagg gcaaaagtga gtatggtgcc tatctaacat
     6841 ctcaatggct aaggcgtcga gcaaagcccg cttatttttt acatgccaat acaatgtagg
     6901 ctgctctaca cctagcttct gggcgagttt acgggttgtt aaaccttcga ttccgacctc
     6961 attaagcagc tctaatgcgc tgttaatcac tttactttta tctaatctag acatcatAAG
     7021 TAGACTGTTG CGCGTTGGGG GTAGCGCCGG CTAACAAAGA CGCCTGGTAC AGCAGGAGTA
     7081 TCAAACCCGT ACAAAGGCAA CATCCTCACT TCGGTGAtcg acgcattccg aacttcccta
     7141 tcagtgatag agatattgac ttccctatca gtgatagaga gtatagtccc tatcagtgat
     7201 agagaAGGAG GTTTTTAATG ggttctcacc accaccacca tcacACTAGT TCAGGTAGCA
//
