# Supplementary material for: A genetic platform for a biocementation bacterium
Source: bioRxiv preprint, doi:10.64898/2025.12.05.692644, version 1 (2025-12-06)
Supplement: Plasmid Sequences [file 692644_file03.zip › Sporosarcina Plasmid Vectors/Promoter library variant plasmids/pGLU_511_13.gb]

LOCUS       pGLU_511_13             7260 bp ds-DNA     circular     02-DEC-2025
DEFINITION  .
FEATURES             Location/Qualifiers
     prokaryote t... 703..760
                     /label="TAmarelleT7"
                     /ApEinfo_revcolor="#f58a5e"
                     /ApEinfo_fwdcolor="#f58a5e"
     miscellaneous   774..1019
                     /label="oriT"
                     /ApEinfo_revcolor="#84b0dc"
                     /ApEinfo_fwdcolor="#84b0dc"
     miscellaneous   1043..1082
                     /label="UNSX"
                     /ApEinfo_revcolor="#9eafd2"
                     /ApEinfo_fwdcolor="#9eafd2"
     prokaryote p... 1083..1114
                     /label="L2U8H11"
                     /ApEinfo_revcolor="#75c6a9"
                     /ApEinfo_fwdcolor="#75c6a9"
     primer_bind     complement(1167..1187)
                     /label="M13-rev"
                     /ApEinfo_revcolor="#85dae9"
                     /ApEinfo_fwdcolor="#85dae9"
     primer_bind     complement(1171..1187)
                     /label="M13 rev"
                     /ApEinfo_revcolor="#c7b0e3"
                     /ApEinfo_fwdcolor="#c7b0e3"
     ori             1377..1765
                     /label="R6K ORI"
                     /ApEinfo_revcolor="#85dae9"
                     /ApEinfo_fwdcolor="#85dae9"
     terminator      1914..2008
                     /label="lambda t0 terminator"
                     /ApEinfo_revcolor="#faac61"
                     /ApEinfo_fwdcolor="#faac61"
     CDS             complement(2029..2688)
                     /label="cat"
                     /ApEinfo_revcolor="#ffef86"
                     /ApEinfo_fwdcolor="#ffef86"
     promoter        complement(2689..2791)
                     /label="Pcat"
                     /ApEinfo_revcolor="#9eafd2"
                     /ApEinfo_fwdcolor="#9eafd2"
     primer_bind     2892..2909
                     /label="M13-fwd"
                     /ApEinfo_revcolor="#85dae9"
                     /ApEinfo_fwdcolor="#85dae9"
     primer_bind     2893..2909
                     /label="M13 fwd"
                     /ApEinfo_revcolor="#d59687"
                     /ApEinfo_fwdcolor="#d59687"
     prokaryote t... 2962..2991
                     /label="L2U5H11"
                     /ApEinfo_revcolor="#f8d3a9"
                     /ApEinfo_fwdcolor="#f8d3a9"
     miscellaneous   2992..3031
                     /label="UNS1"
                     /ApEinfo_revcolor="#9eafd2"
                     /ApEinfo_fwdcolor="#9eafd2"
     spacer          2992..3031
                     /label="UNS_1"
                     /ApEinfo_revcolor="#c6c9d1"
                     /ApEinfo_fwdcolor="#c6c9d1"
     misc_feature    3055..3084
                     /label="F primer binding"
                     /ApEinfo_revcolor="#d6b295"
                     /ApEinfo_fwdcolor="#d6b295"
     Primer site     3055..3084
                     /label="F-skpp-asm-15-mer-2x"
                     /ApEinfo_revcolor="#f58a5e"
                     /ApEinfo_fwdcolor="#f58a5e"
     ORI barcode     3055..3134
                     /label="ORI_BC_30"
                     /ApEinfo_revcolor="#faac61"
                     /ApEinfo_fwdcolor="#faac61"
     Barcode         3085..3104
                     /label="BC.0030"
                     /ApEinfo_revcolor="#c6c9d1"
                     /ApEinfo_fwdcolor="#c6c9d1"
     Primer site     3105..3134
                     /label="R-skpp-asm-15-mer-2x"
                     /ApEinfo_revcolor="#f58a5e"
                     /ApEinfo_fwdcolor="#f58a5e"
     misc_feature    complement(3105..3134)
                     /label="R primer binding"
                     /ApEinfo_revcolor="#d6b295"
                     /ApEinfo_fwdcolor="#d6b295"
     ORI             3139..4870
                     /label="pTHT15 ORI"
                     /ApEinfo_revcolor="#f58a5e"
                     /ApEinfo_fwdcolor="#f58a5e"
     prokaryote p... 4884..5335
                     /label="PermC"
                     /ApEinfo_revcolor="#faac61"
                     /ApEinfo_fwdcolor="#faac61"
     RBS             5204..5214
                     /label="bsRBS"
                     /ApEinfo_revcolor="#b7e6d7"
                     /ApEinfo_fwdcolor="#b7e6d7"
     CDS             5337..6071
                     /label="ermC"
                     /ApEinfo_revcolor="#ffef86"
                     /ApEinfo_fwdcolor="#ffef86"
     prokaryote t... 6076..6161
                     /label="TermC"
                     /ApEinfo_revcolor="#f8d3a9"
                     /ApEinfo_fwdcolor="#f8d3a9"
     misc_feature    6170..6209
                     /label="UNS_8"
                     /ApEinfo_revcolor="#c6c9d1"
                     /ApEinfo_fwdcolor="#c6c9d1"
     prokaryote t... complement(6210..6390)
                     /label="TAmarelleT9"
                     /ApEinfo_revcolor="#f58a5e"
                     /ApEinfo_fwdcolor="#f58a5e"
     misc_feature    complement(6394..7017)
                     /label="tetR"
                     /ApEinfo_revcolor="#f58a5e"
                     /ApEinfo_fwdcolor="#f58a5e"
     prokaryote p... 7018..7117
                     /label="P0-2"
                     /ApEinfo_revcolor="#f58a5e"
                     /ApEinfo_fwdcolor="#f58a5e"
     prokaryote p... 7118..7217
                     /label="P1_p"
                     /ApEinfo_revcolor="#f58a5e"
                     /ApEinfo_fwdcolor="#f58a5e"
     misc_feature    7182..7200
                     /label="Tet Operator"
                     /ApEinfo_revcolor="#84b0dc"
                     /ApEinfo_fwdcolor="#84b0dc"
     NGS barcode     7245..7259
                     /label="Barcode 13"
                     /ApEinfo_revcolor="#faac61"
                     /ApEinfo_fwdcolor="#faac61"
     CDS             7260..698
                     /label="mScarlet-I"
                     /ApEinfo_revcolor="#ffef86"
                     /ApEinfo_fwdcolor="#ffef86"
ORIGIN
        1 TGGTGAGTAA GGGTGAAGCC GTGATTAAAG AGTTCATGCG CTTCAAAGTG CATATGGAGG
       61 GCTCAATGAA CGGCCATGAA TTTGAAATTG AAGGTGAAGG AGAAGGCCGT CCGTATGAGG
      121 GCACCCAGAC CGCCAAACTG AAAGTCACAA AGGGTGGCCC GCTGCCGTTT TCGTGGGATA
      181 TTTTATCCCC TCAATTCATG TACGGCAGCC GGGCGTTTAT TAAACACCCG GCGGATATCC
      241 CGGATTACTA TAAGCAATCT TTTCCAGAAG GCTTTAAATG GGAGCGCGTG ATGAATTTTG
      301 AAGACGGAGG TGCTGTTACC GTGACCCAGG ACACGAGCTT AGAAGACGGT ACCTTGATCT
      361 ATAAGGTAAA GCTGCGTGGT ACCAATTTCC CGCCGGATGG GCCAGTTATG CAGAAAAAGA
      421 CTATGGGCTG GGAAGCATCG ACGGAGCGTC TTTACCCCGA AGACGGCGTC CTGAAAGGCG
      481 ATATTAAAAT GGCCCTGCGA CTGAAAGACG GCGGTCGCTA CCTTGCAGAT TTCAAAACAA
      541 CGTATAAAGC GAAAAAACCT GTGCAGATGC CCGGGGCGTA CAACGTTGAT CGCAAACTAG
      601 ATATCACTTC ACACAACGAA GATTACACGG TAGTCGAACA GTATGAACGT AGCGAGGGGC
      661 GCCATAGCAC CGGAGGCATG GATGAACTCT ATAAATAAGC TTCGCTCGTG CTCGCCGCGA
      721 CCTTCCTCTT CATGCACCTC TTCGGCATCG GGCTGCACAA CGCTACAGAG GAGCTTTTCC
      781 GCTGCATAAC CCTGCTTCGG GGTCATTATA GCGATTTTTT CGGTATATCC ATCCTTTTTC
      841 GCACGATATA CAGGATTTTG CCAAAGGGTT CGTGTAGACT TTCCTTGGTG TATCCAACGG
      901 CGTCAGCCGG GCAGGATAGG TGAAGTAGGC CCACCCGCGA GCGGGTGTTC CTTCTTCACT
      961 GTCCCTTATT CGCACCTGGC GGTGCTCAAC GGGAATCCTG CTCTGCGAGG CTGGCCGTAC
     1021 GCTAGGTATA CTTGAGACCA CCCCAGGATA CATAGATTAC CACAACTCCG AGCCCTTCCA
     1081 CCTAGCGTGC TAACCACGCA CGCTATTGTT GTATAGGCTA GGTGGAGGCT CAGTGATGAT
     1141 AAGTCTGCGA TGGTGGATGC ATGTGTCATG GTCATAGCTG TTTCCTGTGT GAAATTGTTA
     1201 TCCGCTCAGA GGGCACAATC CTATTCCGCG CTATCCGACA ATCTCCAAGA CATTAGGTGG
     1261 AGTTCAGTTC GGCGTATGGC ATATGTCGCT GGAAAGAACA TGTGAGCAAA AGGCCAGCAA
     1321 AAGGCCAGGA ACCGTAAAAA GGCCGCGTTG CTGGCGTTac agctgggcgc gccccatgtc
     1381 agccgttaag tgttcctgtg tcactcaaaa ttgctttgag aggctctaag ggcttctcag
     1441 tgcgttacat ccctggcttg ttgtccacaa ccgttaaacc ttaaaggctt taaaagcctt
     1501 atatattctt ttttttctta taaaacttaa aaccttagag gctatttaag ttgctgattt
     1561 atattaattt tattgttcaa acatgagagc ttagtacgtg aaacatgaga gcttagtacg
     1621 ttagccatga gagcttagta cgttagccat gagggtttag ttcgttaaac atgagagctt
     1681 agtacgttaa acatgagagc ttagtacgtg aaacatgaga gcttagtacg tactatcaac
     1741 aggttgaact gctgatcttc agatcggcgc gccggccggc cGAAGATCCT TTGATCTTTT
     1801 CTACGGGGTC TGACGCTCTA TTCAACAAAG CCGCCGTCCC GTCAAGTCAG CGTAAATGGG
     1861 TAGGGGGCTT CAAATCGTCC CCCCATACGA TATAAGTTGT TACTAGTGCT TGGATTCTCA
     1921 CCAATAAAAA ACGCCCGGCG GCAACCGAGC GTTCTGAACA AATCCAGATG GAGTTCTGAG
     1981 GTCATTACTG GATCTATCAA CAGGAGTCCA AGCGAGCTCG ATATCAAATT ACGCCCCGCC
     2041 CTGCCACTCA TCGCAGTACT GTTGTAATTC ATTAAGCATT CTGCCGACAT GGAAGCCATC
     2101 ACAAACGGCA TGATGAACCT GAATCGCCAG CGGCATCAGC ACCTTGTCGC CTTGCGTATA
     2161 ATATTTGCCC ATGGTGAAAA CGGGGGCGAA GAAGTTGTCC ATATTGGCCA CGTTTAAATC
     2221 AAAACTGGTG AAACTCACCC AGGGATTGGC TGAGACGAAA AACATATTCT CAATAAACCC
     2281 TTTAGGGAAA TAGGCCAGGT TTTCACCGTA ACACGCCACA TCTTGCGAAT ATATGTGTAG
     2341 AAACTGCCGG AAATCGTCGT GGTATTCACT CCAGAGCGAT GAAAACGTTT CAGTTTGCTC
     2401 ATGGAAAACG GTGTAACAAG GGTGAACACT ATCCCATATC ACCAGCTCAC CGTCTTTCAT
     2461 TGCCATACGA AATTCCGGAT GAGCATTCAT CAGGCGGGCA AGAATGTGAA TAAAGGCCGG
     2521 ATAAAACTTG TGCTTATTTT TCTTTACGGT CTTTAAAAAG GCCGTAATAT CCAGCTGAAC
     2581 GGTCTGGTTA TAGGTACATT GAGCAACTGA CTGAAATGCC TCAAAATGTT CTTTACGATG
     2641 CCATTGGGAT ATATCAACGG TGGTATATCC AGTGATTTTT TTCTCCATTT TAGCTTCCTT
     2701 AGCTCCTGAA AATCTCGATA ACTCAAAAAA TACGCCCGGT AGTGATCTTA TTTCATTATG
     2761 GTGAAAGTTG GAACCTCTTA CGTGCCGATC AACGTCTCAT TGATACCTGA AACAAAACCC
     2821 ATCGTACGGC CAAGGAAGTC TCCAATAACT GTGATCCACC ACAAGCGCCA GGGTTTTCCC
     2881 AGTCACGACG TTGTAAAACG ACGGCCAGTC ATGCATAATC CGCACGCATC TGGAATAAGG
     2941 AAGTGCCATT CCGCCTGACC TTAGCGTGCG AACAGCACGC TATTGTTGTA TCATTACTCG
     3001 CATCCATTCT CAGGCTGTCT CGTCTCGTCT CCGAGGTCTC AGGAGAATGA GTCAGGGTCA
     3061 CGCGTAGGAC GCGTCGAGTA GGGTTTCTTG TCGACTCCAT GTCAGTTCCG CAGCCACACG
     3121 CCGTGTGAAG CTGGGGAGGT TCATTTGATA TGCCTCCTAA ATTTTTATCT AAAGTGAATT
     3181 TAGGAGGCTT ACTTGTCTGC TTTCTTCATT AGAATCAATC CTTTTTTAAA AGTCAATCCC
     3241 GTTTGTTGAA CTACTCTTTA ATAAAATAAT TTTTCCGTTC CCAATTCCAC ATTGCAATAA
     3301 TAGAAAATCC ATCTTCATCG GCTTTTTCGT CATCATCTGT ATGAATCAAA TCGCCTTCTT
     3361 CTGTGTCATC AAGGTTTAAT TTTTTATGTA TTTCTTTTAA CAAACCACCA TAGGAGATTA
     3421 ACCTTTTACG GTGTAAACCT TCCTCCAAAT CAGACAAACG TTTCAAATTC TTTTCTTCAT
     3481 CATCGGTCAT AAAATCCGTA TCCTTTACAG GATATTTTGC AGTTTCGTCA ATTGCCGATT
     3541 GTATATCCGA TTTATATTTA TTTTTCGGTC GAATCATTTG AACTTTTACA TTTGGATCAT
     3601 AGTCTAATTT CATTGCCTTT TTCCAAAATT GAATCCATTG TTTTTGATTC ACGTAGTTTT
     3661 CTGTATTCTT AAAATAAGTT GGTTCCACAC ATACCAATAC ATGCATGTGC TGATTATAAG
     3721 AATTATCTTT ATTATTTATT GTCACTTCCG TTGCACGCAT AAAACCAACA AGATTTTTAT
     3781 TAATTTTTTT ATATTGCATC ATTCGGCGAA ATCCTTGAGC CATATCTGAC AAACTCTTAT
     3841 TTAATTCTTC GCCATCATAA ACATTTTTAA CTGTTAATGT GAGAAACAAC CAACGAACTG
     3901 TTGGCTTTTG TTTAATAACT TCAGCAACAA CCTTTTGTGA CTGAATGCCA TGTTTCATTG
     3961 CTCTCCTCCA GTTGCACATT GGACAAAGCC TGGATTTACA AAACCACACT CGATACAACT
     4021 TTCTTTCGCC TGTTTCACGA TTTTGTTTAT ACTCTAATAT TTCAGCACAA TCTTTTACTC
     4081 TTTCAGCCTT TTTAAATTCA AGAATATGCA GAAGTTCAAA GTAATCAACA TTAGCGATTT
     4141 TCTTTTCTCT CCATGGCCTC ACTTTTCCAC TTTTTGTCTT GTCCACTAAA ACCCTTGATT
     4201 TTTCATCTGA ATAAATGCTA CTATTAGGAC ACATAATATT AAAAGAAACC CCCATCTATT
     4261 TAGTTATTTG TTTGGTCACT TATAACTTTA ACAGATGGGG TTTTTCTGTG CAACCAATTT
     4321 TAAGGGTTTT CAATACTTTA AAACACATAC ATACCAACAC TTCAACGCAC CTTTCAGCAA
     4381 CTAAAATAAA AATGACGTTA TTTCTATATG TATCAAGAAT AGAAAGAACT CGTTTTTCGC
     4441 TACGCTCAAA ACGCAAAAAA AGCACTCATT CGAGTGCTTT TTCTTATCGC TCCAAATCAT
     4501 GCGATTTTTT CCTCTTTGCT TTTCTTTGCT CACGAAGTTC TCGATCACGC TGCAAAACAT
     4561 CTTGAAGCGA AAAAGTATTC TTCTTTTCTT CCGATCGCTC ATGCTGACGC ACGAAAAGCC
     4621 CTCTAGGCGC ATAGGAACAA CTCCTAAATG CATGTGAGGG GTTTTCTCGT CCATGTGAAC
     4681 AGTCGCATAC GCAATATTTT GTTTCCCATA CTGCATTAAT GAATCGGCCA ACGCGCGGGG
     4741 AGAGGCGGTT TGCGTATTGG GCGCTCTTGC GCTTCCTCGC TCACTGACTC GCTGCGCTCG
     4801 GTCGTTCGGC TGCGGCGAGC GGTATCAGCT CACTCAAAGG CGGTAATACG GTTATCCACA
     4861 GAATCAGGGG CGCTAGCAAG GAGGATCCTT TAACTCTGGC AACCCTCAAA ATTGAATGAG
     4921 ACATGCTACA CCTCCGGATA ATAAATATAT ATAAACGTAT ATAGATTTCA TAAAGTCTAA
     4981 CACACTAGAC TTATTTACTT CGTAATTAAG TCGTTAAACC GTGTGCTCTA CGACCAAAAC
     5041 TATAAAACCT TTAAGAACTT TCTTTTTTTA CAAGAAAAAA GAAATTAGAT AAATCTCTCA
     5101 TATCTTTTAT TCAATAATCG CATCCGATTG CAGTATAAAT TTAACGATCA CTCATCATGT
     5161 TCATATTTAT CAGAGGTCGT GCTATAATTA TACTAATTTT ATAAGGAGGA AAAAATATGG
     5221 GCATTTTTAG TATTTTTGTA ATCAGCACAG TTCATTATCA ACCAAACAAA AAATAAGTGG
     5281 TTATAATGAA TCGTTAATAA GCAAAATTCA TATAACCAAA TTAAAGAGGG TTATAAATGA
     5341 ACGAGAAAAA TATAAAACAC AGTCAAAACT TTATTACTTC AAAACATAAT ATAGATAAAA
     5401 TAATGACAAA TATAAGATTA AATGAACATG ATAATATCTT TGAAATCGGC TCAGGAAAAG
     5461 GCCATTTTAC CCTTGAATTA GTAAAGAGGT GTAATTTCGT AACTGCCATT GAAATAGACC
     5521 ATAAATTATG CAAAACTACA GAAAATAAAC TTGTTGATCA CGATAATTTC CAAGTTTTAA
     5581 ACAAGGATAT ATTGCAGTTT AAATTTCCTA AAAACCAATC CTATAAAATA TATGGTAATA
     5641 TACCTTATAA CATAAGTACG GATATAATAC GCAAAATTGT TTTTGATAGT ATAGCTAATG
     5701 AGATTTATTT AATCGTGGAA TACGGGTTTG CTAAAAGATT ATTAAATACA AAACGCTCAT
     5761 TGGCATTACT TTTAATGGCA GAAGTTGATA TTTCTATATT AAGTATGGTT CCAAGAGAAT
     5821 ATTTTCATCC TAAACCTAAA GTGAATAGCT CACTTATCAG ATTAAGTAGA AAAAAATCAA
     5881 GAATATCACA CAAAGATAAA CAAAAGTATA ATTATTTCGT TATGAAATGG GTTAACAAAG
     5941 AATACAAGAA AATATTTACA AAAAATCAAT TTAACAATTC CTTAAAACAT GCAGGAATTG
     6001 ACGATTTAAA CAATATTAGC TTTGAACAAT TCTTATCTCT TTTCAATAGC TATAAATTAT
     6061 TTAATAAGTA AGCTTGTTAA GGGATGCATA AACTGCATCC CTTAACTTGT TTTTCGTGTG
     6121 CCTATTTTTT GTGAATCGAT TATGTCTTTT GCGCAGTCGG CCGCTATACC CTCGTCTCAA
     6181 CCAAAGCAAT CAACCCATCA ACCACCTGGT CGTTGGGATT GTCCTGACCG AAGCGGGACA
     6241 GGTCCACGAG CAGGCAATGC TTGTTGGGCA TGGTGAGGTG GATGTCTTTC ACTTCCGGCA
     6301 CGCAGCCGAG GACTTTTTGC GCCATATCGT AAAGTGTGTG CTGAACGGAT TCGCTTTCGT
     6361 GTTCAGCGAA AGAGGCGAGA AGGAGATTCC ttaagaccca ctttcacatt taagttgttt
     6421 ttctaatccg catatgatca attcaaggcc gaataagaag gctggctctg caccttggtg
     6481 atcaaataat tcgatagctt gtcgtaataa tggcggcata ctatcagtag taggtgtttc
     6541 cctttcttct ttagcgactt gatgctcttg atcttccaat acgcaaccta aagtaaaatg
     6601 ccccacagcg ctgagtgcat ataatgcatt ctctagtgaa aaaccttgtt ggcataaaaa
     6661 ggctaattga ttttcgagag tttcatactg tttttctgta ggccgtgtac ctaaatgtac
     6721 ttttgctcca tcgcgatgac ttagtaaagc acatctaaaa cttttagcgt tattacgtaa
     6781 aaaatcttgc cagctttccc cttctaaagg gcaaaagtga gtatggtgcc tatctaacat
     6841 ctcaatggct aaggcgtcga gcaaagcccg cttatttttt acatgccaat acaatgtagg
     6901 ctgctctaca cctagcttct gggcgagttt acgggttgtt aaaccttcga ttccgacctc
     6961 attaagcagc tctaatgcgc tgttaatcac tttactttta tctaatctag acatcatAAG
     7021 TAGACTGTTG CGCGTTGGGG GTAGCGCCGG CTAACAAAGA CGCCTGGTAC AGCAGGAGTA
     7081 TCAAACCCGT ACAAAGGCAA CATCCTCACT TCGGTGAttt tcagtataaa taagctatag
     7141 agtataggtg actggggatt aatctccagt acctataaaa atccctatca gtgatagaga
     7201 taaggaggct ttccataATG ggttctcacc accaccacca tcacACAAGC GCGGCTAGCA
//
