# Supplementary material for: A genetic platform for a biocementation bacterium
Source: bioRxiv preprint, doi:10.64898/2025.12.05.692644, version 1 (2025-12-06)
Supplement: Plasmid Sequences [file 692644_file03.zip › Sporosarcina Plasmid Vectors/Promoter library variant plasmids/pGLU_511_42.gb]

LOCUS       pGLU_511_42             7260 bp ds-DNA     circular     02-DEC-2025
DEFINITION  .
FEATURES             Location/Qualifiers
     prokaryote t... 703..760
                     /label="TAmarelleT7"
                     /ApEinfo_revcolor="#f58a5e"
                     /ApEinfo_fwdcolor="#f58a5e"
     miscellaneous   774..1019
                     /label="oriT"
                     /ApEinfo_revcolor="#84b0dc"
                     /ApEinfo_fwdcolor="#84b0dc"
     miscellaneous   1043..1082
                     /label="UNSX"
                     /ApEinfo_revcolor="#9eafd2"
                     /ApEinfo_fwdcolor="#9eafd2"
     prokaryote p... 1083..1114
                     /label="L2U8H11"
                     /ApEinfo_revcolor="#75c6a9"
                     /ApEinfo_fwdcolor="#75c6a9"
     primer_bind     complement(1167..1187)
                     /label="M13-rev"
                     /ApEinfo_revcolor="#85dae9"
                     /ApEinfo_fwdcolor="#85dae9"
     primer_bind     complement(1171..1187)
                     /label="M13 rev"
                     /ApEinfo_revcolor="#c7b0e3"
                     /ApEinfo_fwdcolor="#c7b0e3"
     ori             1377..1765
                     /label="R6K ORI"
                     /ApEinfo_revcolor="#85dae9"
                     /ApEinfo_fwdcolor="#85dae9"
     terminator      1914..2008
                     /label="lambda t0 terminator"
                     /ApEinfo_revcolor="#faac61"
                     /ApEinfo_fwdcolor="#faac61"
     CDS             complement(2029..2688)
                     /label="cat"
                     /ApEinfo_revcolor="#ffef86"
                     /ApEinfo_fwdcolor="#ffef86"
     promoter        complement(2689..2791)
                     /label="Pcat"
                     /ApEinfo_revcolor="#9eafd2"
                     /ApEinfo_fwdcolor="#9eafd2"
     primer_bind     2892..2909
                     /label="M13-fwd"
                     /ApEinfo_revcolor="#85dae9"
                     /ApEinfo_fwdcolor="#85dae9"
     primer_bind     2893..2909
                     /label="M13 fwd"
                     /ApEinfo_revcolor="#d59687"
                     /ApEinfo_fwdcolor="#d59687"
     prokaryote t... 2962..2991
                     /label="L2U5H11"
                     /ApEinfo_revcolor="#f8d3a9"
                     /ApEinfo_fwdcolor="#f8d3a9"
     miscellaneous   2992..3031
                     /label="UNS1"
                     /ApEinfo_revcolor="#9eafd2"
                     /ApEinfo_fwdcolor="#9eafd2"
     spacer          2992..3031
                     /label="UNS_1"
                     /ApEinfo_revcolor="#c6c9d1"
                     /ApEinfo_fwdcolor="#c6c9d1"
     misc_feature    3055..3084
                     /label="F primer binding"
                     /ApEinfo_revcolor="#d6b295"
                     /ApEinfo_fwdcolor="#d6b295"
     Primer site     3055..3084
                     /label="F-skpp-asm-15-mer-2x"
                     /ApEinfo_revcolor="#f58a5e"
                     /ApEinfo_fwdcolor="#f58a5e"
     ORI barcode     3055..3134
                     /label="ORI_BC_30"
                     /ApEinfo_revcolor="#faac61"
                     /ApEinfo_fwdcolor="#faac61"
     Barcode         3085..3104
                     /label="BC.0030"
                     /ApEinfo_revcolor="#c6c9d1"
                     /ApEinfo_fwdcolor="#c6c9d1"
     Primer site     3105..3134
                     /label="R-skpp-asm-15-mer-2x"
                     /ApEinfo_revcolor="#f58a5e"
                     /ApEinfo_fwdcolor="#f58a5e"
     misc_feature    complement(3105..3134)
                     /label="R primer binding"
                     /ApEinfo_revcolor="#d6b295"
                     /ApEinfo_fwdcolor="#d6b295"
     ORI             3139..4870
                     /label="pTHT15 ORI"
                     /ApEinfo_revcolor="#f58a5e"
                     /ApEinfo_fwdcolor="#f58a5e"
     prokaryote p... 4884..5335
                     /label="PermC"
                     /ApEinfo_revcolor="#faac61"
                     /ApEinfo_fwdcolor="#faac61"
     RBS             5204..5214
                     /label="bsRBS"
                     /ApEinfo_revcolor="#b7e6d7"
                     /ApEinfo_fwdcolor="#b7e6d7"
     CDS             5337..6071
                     /label="ermC"
                     /ApEinfo_revcolor="#ffef86"
                     /ApEinfo_fwdcolor="#ffef86"
     prokaryote t... 6076..6161
                     /label="TermC"
                     /ApEinfo_revcolor="#f8d3a9"
                     /ApEinfo_fwdcolor="#f8d3a9"
     misc_feature    6170..6209
                     /label="UNS_8"
                     /ApEinfo_revcolor="#c6c9d1"
                     /ApEinfo_fwdcolor="#c6c9d1"
     prokaryote t... complement(6210..6390)
                     /label="TAmarelleT9"
                     /ApEinfo_revcolor="#f58a5e"
                     /ApEinfo_fwdcolor="#f58a5e"
     misc_feature    complement(6394..7017)
                     /label="tetR"
                     /ApEinfo_revcolor="#f58a5e"
                     /ApEinfo_fwdcolor="#f58a5e"
     prokaryote p... 7018..7117
                     /label="P19"
                     /ApEinfo_revcolor="#f58a5e"
                     /ApEinfo_fwdcolor="#f58a5e"
     prokaryote p... 7118..7217
                     /label="P3_p"
                     /ApEinfo_revcolor="#f58a5e"
                     /ApEinfo_fwdcolor="#f58a5e"
     misc_feature    7182..7200
                     /label="Tet Operator"
                     /ApEinfo_revcolor="#84b0dc"
                     /ApEinfo_fwdcolor="#84b0dc"
     NGS barcode     7245..7259
                     /label="Barcode 42"
                     /ApEinfo_revcolor="#faac61"
                     /ApEinfo_fwdcolor="#faac61"
     CDS             7260..698
                     /label="mScarlet-I"
                     /ApEinfo_revcolor="#ffef86"
                     /ApEinfo_fwdcolor="#ffef86"
ORIGIN
        1 TGGTGAGTAA GGGTGAAGCC GTGATTAAAG AGTTCATGCG CTTCAAAGTG CATATGGAGG
       61 GCTCAATGAA CGGCCATGAA TTTGAAATTG AAGGTGAAGG AGAAGGCCGT CCGTATGAGG
      121 GCACCCAGAC CGCCAAACTG AAAGTCACAA AGGGTGGCCC GCTGCCGTTT TCGTGGGATA
      181 TTTTATCCCC TCAATTCATG TACGGCAGCC GGGCGTTTAT TAAACACCCG GCGGATATCC
      241 CGGATTACTA TAAGCAATCT TTTCCAGAAG GCTTTAAATG GGAGCGCGTG ATGAATTTTG
      301 AAGACGGAGG TGCTGTTACC GTGACCCAGG ACACGAGCTT AGAAGACGGT ACCTTGATCT
      361 ATAAGGTAAA GCTGCGTGGT ACCAATTTCC CGCCGGATGG GCCAGTTATG CAGAAAAAGA
      421 CTATGGGCTG GGAAGCATCG ACGGAGCGTC TTTACCCCGA AGACGGCGTC CTGAAAGGCG
      481 ATATTAAAAT GGCCCTGCGA CTGAAAGACG GCGGTCGCTA CCTTGCAGAT TTCAAAACAA
      541 CGTATAAAGC GAAAAAACCT GTGCAGATGC CCGGGGCGTA CAACGTTGAT CGCAAACTAG
      601 ATATCACTTC ACACAACGAA GATTACACGG TAGTCGAACA GTATGAACGT AGCGAGGGGC
      661 GCCATAGCAC CGGAGGCATG GATGAACTCT ATAAATAAGC TTCGCTCGTG CTCGCCGCGA
      721 CCTTCCTCTT CATGCACCTC TTCGGCATCG GGCTGCACAA CGCTACAGAG GAGCTTTTCC
      781 GCTGCATAAC CCTGCTTCGG GGTCATTATA GCGATTTTTT CGGTATATCC ATCCTTTTTC
      841 GCACGATATA CAGGATTTTG CCAAAGGGTT CGTGTAGACT TTCCTTGGTG TATCCAACGG
      901 CGTCAGCCGG GCAGGATAGG TGAAGTAGGC CCACCCGCGA GCGGGTGTTC CTTCTTCACT
      961 GTCCCTTATT CGCACCTGGC GGTGCTCAAC GGGAATCCTG CTCTGCGAGG CTGGCCGTAC
     1021 GCTAGGTATA CTTGAGACCA CCCCAGGATA CATAGATTAC CACAACTCCG AGCCCTTCCA
     1081 CCTAGCGTGC TAACCACGCA CGCTATTGTT GTATAGGCTA GGTGGAGGCT CAGTGATGAT
     1141 AAGTCTGCGA TGGTGGATGC ATGTGTCATG GTCATAGCTG TTTCCTGTGT GAAATTGTTA
     1201 TCCGCTCAGA GGGCACAATC CTATTCCGCG CTATCCGACA ATCTCCAAGA CATTAGGTGG
     1261 AGTTCAGTTC GGCGTATGGC ATATGTCGCT GGAAAGAACA TGTGAGCAAA AGGCCAGCAA
     1321 AAGGCCAGGA ACCGTAAAAA GGCCGCGTTG CTGGCGTTac agctgggcgc gccccatgtc
     1381 agccgttaag tgttcctgtg tcactcaaaa ttgctttgag aggctctaag ggcttctcag
     1441 tgcgttacat ccctggcttg ttgtccacaa ccgttaaacc ttaaaggctt taaaagcctt
     1501 atatattctt ttttttctta taaaacttaa aaccttagag gctatttaag ttgctgattt
     1561 atattaattt tattgttcaa acatgagagc ttagtacgtg aaacatgaga gcttagtacg
     1621 ttagccatga gagcttagta cgttagccat gagggtttag ttcgttaaac atgagagctt
     1681 agtacgttaa acatgagagc ttagtacgtg aaacatgaga gcttagtacg tactatcaac
     1741 aggttgaact gctgatcttc agatcggcgc gccggccggc cGAAGATCCT TTGATCTTTT
     1801 CTACGGGGTC TGACGCTCTA TTCAACAAAG CCGCCGTCCC GTCAAGTCAG CGTAAATGGG
     1861 TAGGGGGCTT CAAATCGTCC CCCCATACGA TATAAGTTGT TACTAGTGCT TGGATTCTCA
     1921 CCAATAAAAA ACGCCCGGCG GCAACCGAGC GTTCTGAACA AATCCAGATG GAGTTCTGAG
     1981 GTCATTACTG GATCTATCAA CAGGAGTCCA AGCGAGCTCG ATATCAAATT ACGCCCCGCC
     2041 CTGCCACTCA TCGCAGTACT GTTGTAATTC ATTAAGCATT CTGCCGACAT GGAAGCCATC
     2101 ACAAACGGCA TGATGAACCT GAATCGCCAG CGGCATCAGC ACCTTGTCGC CTTGCGTATA
     2161 ATATTTGCCC ATGGTGAAAA CGGGGGCGAA GAAGTTGTCC ATATTGGCCA CGTTTAAATC
     2221 AAAACTGGTG AAACTCACCC AGGGATTGGC TGAGACGAAA AACATATTCT CAATAAACCC
     2281 TTTAGGGAAA TAGGCCAGGT TTTCACCGTA ACACGCCACA TCTTGCGAAT ATATGTGTAG
     2341 AAACTGCCGG AAATCGTCGT GGTATTCACT CCAGAGCGAT GAAAACGTTT CAGTTTGCTC
     2401 ATGGAAAACG GTGTAACAAG GGTGAACACT ATCCCATATC ACCAGCTCAC CGTCTTTCAT
     2461 TGCCATACGA AATTCCGGAT GAGCATTCAT CAGGCGGGCA AGAATGTGAA TAAAGGCCGG
     2521 ATAAAACTTG TGCTTATTTT TCTTTACGGT CTTTAAAAAG GCCGTAATAT CCAGCTGAAC
     2581 GGTCTGGTTA TAGGTACATT GAGCAACTGA CTGAAATGCC TCAAAATGTT CTTTACGATG
     2641 CCATTGGGAT ATATCAACGG TGGTATATCC AGTGATTTTT TTCTCCATTT TAGCTTCCTT
     2701 AGCTCCTGAA AATCTCGATA ACTCAAAAAA TACGCCCGGT AGTGATCTTA TTTCATTATG
     2761 GTGAAAGTTG GAACCTCTTA CGTGCCGATC AACGTCTCAT TGATACCTGA AACAAAACCC
     2821 ATCGTACGGC CAAGGAAGTC TCCAATAACT GTGATCCACC ACAAGCGCCA GGGTTTTCCC
     2881 AGTCACGACG TTGTAAAACG ACGGCCAGTC ATGCATAATC CGCACGCATC TGGAATAAGG
     2941 AAGTGCCATT CCGCCTGACC TTAGCGTGCG AACAGCACGC TATTGTTGTA TCATTACTCG
     3001 CATCCATTCT CAGGCTGTCT CGTCTCGTCT CCGAGGTCTC AGGAGAATGA GTCAGGGTCA
     3061 CGCGTAGGAC GCGTCGAGTA GGGTTTCTTG TCGACTCCAT GTCAGTTCCG CAGCCACACG
     3121 CCGTGTGAAG CTGGGGAGGT TCATTTGATA TGCCTCCTAA ATTTTTATCT AAAGTGAATT
     3181 TAGGAGGCTT ACTTGTCTGC TTTCTTCATT AGAATCAATC CTTTTTTAAA AGTCAATCCC
     3241 GTTTGTTGAA CTACTCTTTA ATAAAATAAT TTTTCCGTTC CCAATTCCAC ATTGCAATAA
     3301 TAGAAAATCC ATCTTCATCG GCTTTTTCGT CATCATCTGT ATGAATCAAA TCGCCTTCTT
     3361 CTGTGTCATC AAGGTTTAAT TTTTTATGTA TTTCTTTTAA CAAACCACCA TAGGAGATTA
     3421 ACCTTTTACG GTGTAAACCT TCCTCCAAAT CAGACAAACG TTTCAAATTC TTTTCTTCAT
     3481 CATCGGTCAT AAAATCCGTA TCCTTTACAG GATATTTTGC AGTTTCGTCA ATTGCCGATT
     3541 GTATATCCGA TTTATATTTA TTTTTCGGTC GAATCATTTG AACTTTTACA TTTGGATCAT
     3601 AGTCTAATTT CATTGCCTTT TTCCAAAATT GAATCCATTG TTTTTGATTC ACGTAGTTTT
     3661 CTGTATTCTT AAAATAAGTT GGTTCCACAC ATACCAATAC ATGCATGTGC TGATTATAAG
     3721 AATTATCTTT ATTATTTATT GTCACTTCCG TTGCACGCAT AAAACCAACA AGATTTTTAT
     3781 TAATTTTTTT ATATTGCATC ATTCGGCGAA ATCCTTGAGC CATATCTGAC AAACTCTTAT
     3841 TTAATTCTTC GCCATCATAA ACATTTTTAA CTGTTAATGT GAGAAACAAC CAACGAACTG
     3901 TTGGCTTTTG TTTAATAACT TCAGCAACAA CCTTTTGTGA CTGAATGCCA TGTTTCATTG
     3961 CTCTCCTCCA GTTGCACATT GGACAAAGCC TGGATTTACA AAACCACACT CGATACAACT
     4021 TTCTTTCGCC TGTTTCACGA TTTTGTTTAT ACTCTAATAT TTCAGCACAA TCTTTTACTC
     4081 TTTCAGCCTT TTTAAATTCA AGAATATGCA GAAGTTCAAA GTAATCAACA TTAGCGATTT
     4141 TCTTTTCTCT CCATGGCCTC ACTTTTCCAC TTTTTGTCTT GTCCACTAAA ACCCTTGATT
     4201 TTTCATCTGA ATAAATGCTA CTATTAGGAC ACATAATATT AAAAGAAACC CCCATCTATT
     4261 TAGTTATTTG TTTGGTCACT TATAACTTTA ACAGATGGGG TTTTTCTGTG CAACCAATTT
     4321 TAAGGGTTTT CAATACTTTA AAACACATAC ATACCAACAC TTCAACGCAC CTTTCAGCAA
     4381 CTAAAATAAA AATGACGTTA TTTCTATATG TATCAAGAAT AGAAAGAACT CGTTTTTCGC
     4441 TACGCTCAAA ACGCAAAAAA AGCACTCATT CGAGTGCTTT TTCTTATCGC TCCAAATCAT
     4501 GCGATTTTTT CCTCTTTGCT TTTCTTTGCT CACGAAGTTC TCGATCACGC TGCAAAACAT
     4561 CTTGAAGCGA AAAAGTATTC TTCTTTTCTT CCGATCGCTC ATGCTGACGC ACGAAAAGCC
     4621 CTCTAGGCGC ATAGGAACAA CTCCTAAATG CATGTGAGGG GTTTTCTCGT CCATGTGAAC
     4681 AGTCGCATAC GCAATATTTT GTTTCCCATA CTGCATTAAT GAATCGGCCA ACGCGCGGGG
     4741 AGAGGCGGTT TGCGTATTGG GCGCTCTTGC GCTTCCTCGC TCACTGACTC GCTGCGCTCG
     4801 GTCGTTCGGC TGCGGCGAGC GGTATCAGCT CACTCAAAGG CGGTAATACG GTTATCCACA
     4861 GAATCAGGGG CGCTAGCAAG GAGGATCCTT TAACTCTGGC AACCCTCAAA ATTGAATGAG
     4921 ACATGCTACA CCTCCGGATA ATAAATATAT ATAAACGTAT ATAGATTTCA TAAAGTCTAA
     4981 CACACTAGAC TTATTTACTT CGTAATTAAG TCGTTAAACC GTGTGCTCTA CGACCAAAAC
     5041 TATAAAACCT TTAAGAACTT TCTTTTTTTA CAAGAAAAAA GAAATTAGAT AAATCTCTCA
     5101 TATCTTTTAT TCAATAATCG CATCCGATTG CAGTATAAAT TTAACGATCA CTCATCATGT
     5161 TCATATTTAT CAGAGGTCGT GCTATAATTA TACTAATTTT ATAAGGAGGA AAAAATATGG
     5221 GCATTTTTAG TATTTTTGTA ATCAGCACAG TTCATTATCA ACCAAACAAA AAATAAGTGG
     5281 TTATAATGAA TCGTTAATAA GCAAAATTCA TATAACCAAA TTAAAGAGGG TTATAAATGA
     5341 ACGAGAAAAA TATAAAACAC AGTCAAAACT TTATTACTTC AAAACATAAT ATAGATAAAA
     5401 TAATGACAAA TATAAGATTA AATGAACATG ATAATATCTT TGAAATCGGC TCAGGAAAAG
     5461 GCCATTTTAC CCTTGAATTA GTAAAGAGGT GTAATTTCGT AACTGCCATT GAAATAGACC
     5521 ATAAATTATG CAAAACTACA GAAAATAAAC TTGTTGATCA CGATAATTTC CAAGTTTTAA
     5581 ACAAGGATAT ATTGCAGTTT AAATTTCCTA AAAACCAATC CTATAAAATA TATGGTAATA
     5641 TACCTTATAA CATAAGTACG GATATAATAC GCAAAATTGT TTTTGATAGT ATAGCTAATG
     5701 AGATTTATTT AATCGTGGAA TACGGGTTTG CTAAAAGATT ATTAAATACA AAACGCTCAT
     5761 TGGCATTACT TTTAATGGCA GAAGTTGATA TTTCTATATT AAGTATGGTT CCAAGAGAAT
     5821 ATTTTCATCC TAAACCTAAA GTGAATAGCT CACTTATCAG ATTAAGTAGA AAAAAATCAA
     5881 GAATATCACA CAAAGATAAA CAAAAGTATA ATTATTTCGT TATGAAATGG GTTAACAAAG
     5941 AATACAAGAA AATATTTACA AAAAATCAAT TTAACAATTC CTTAAAACAT GCAGGAATTG
     6001 ACGATTTAAA CAATATTAGC TTTGAACAAT TCTTATCTCT TTTCAATAGC TATAAATTAT
     6061 TTAATAAGTA AGCTTGTTAA GGGATGCATA AACTGCATCC CTTAACTTGT TTTTCGTGTG
     6121 CCTATTTTTT GTGAATCGAT TATGTCTTTT GCGCAGTCGG CCGCTATACC CTCGTCTCAA
     6181 CCAAAGCAAT CAACCCATCA ACCACCTGGT CGTTGGGATT GTCCTGACCG AAGCGGGACA
     6241 GGTCCACGAG CAGGCAATGC TTGTTGGGCA TGGTGAGGTG GATGTCTTTC ACTTCCGGCA
     6301 CGCAGCCGAG GACTTTTTGC GCCATATCGT AAAGTGTGTG CTGAACGGAT TCGCTTTCGT
     6361 GTTCAGCGAA AGAGGCGAGA AGGAGATTCC ttaagaccca ctttcacatt taagttgttt
     6421 ttctaatccg catatgatca attcaaggcc gaataagaag gctggctctg caccttggtg
     6481 atcaaataat tcgatagctt gtcgtaataa tggcggcata ctatcagtag taggtgtttc
     6541 cctttcttct ttagcgactt gatgctcttg atcttccaat acgcaaccta aagtaaaatg
     6601 ccccacagcg ctgagtgcat ataatgcatt ctctagtgaa aaaccttgtt ggcataaaaa
     6661 ggctaattga ttttcgagag tttcatactg tttttctgta ggccgtgtac ctaaatgtac
     6721 ttttgctcca tcgcgatgac ttagtaaagc acatctaaaa cttttagcgt tattacgtaa
     6781 aaaatcttgc cagctttccc cttctaaagg gcaaaagtga gtatggtgcc tatctaacat
     6841 ctcaatggct aaggcgtcga gcaaagcccg cttatttttt acatgccaat acaatgtagg
     6901 ctgctctaca cctagcttct gggcgagttt acgggttgtt aaaccttcga ttccgacctc
     6961 attaagcagc tctaatgcgc tgttaatcac tttactttta tctaatctag acatcatATA
     7021 TAGCACTCCT TTAAACTAAT TAATATTACT TTAGCACGTT CTGAAACATT TTGGGTTATT
     7081 TACCGTATAC TTGATTGTAA AACAAAAGGG AGGAAATtat tgaaagatca tgacgttatg
     7141 ctatactgaa acagttgtca aaattgcata tacgtgtaaa atccctatca gtgatagaga
     7201 ttcggaggtt ttttaacATG ggttctcacc accaccacca tcacACGACG GCGGCAGCGA
//
