# Supplementary material for: A genetic platform for a biocementation bacterium
Source: bioRxiv preprint, doi:10.64898/2025.12.05.692644, version 1 (2025-12-06)
Supplement: Plasmid Sequences [file 692644_file03.zip › Sporosarcina Plasmid Vectors/Promoter library variant plasmids/pGLU_511_52.gb]

LOCUS       pGLU_511_52             7260 bp ds-DNA     circular     02-DEC-2025
DEFINITION  .
FEATURES             Location/Qualifiers
     prokaryote t... 703..760
                     /label="TAmarelleT7"
                     /ApEinfo_revcolor="#f58a5e"
                     /ApEinfo_fwdcolor="#f58a5e"
     miscellaneous   774..1019
                     /label="oriT"
                     /ApEinfo_revcolor="#84b0dc"
                     /ApEinfo_fwdcolor="#84b0dc"
     miscellaneous   1043..1082
                     /label="UNSX"
                     /ApEinfo_revcolor="#9eafd2"
                     /ApEinfo_fwdcolor="#9eafd2"
     prokaryote p... 1083..1114
                     /label="L2U8H11"
                     /ApEinfo_revcolor="#75c6a9"
                     /ApEinfo_fwdcolor="#75c6a9"
     primer_bind     complement(1167..1187)
                     /label="M13-rev"
                     /ApEinfo_revcolor="#85dae9"
                     /ApEinfo_fwdcolor="#85dae9"
     primer_bind     complement(1171..1187)
                     /label="M13 rev"
                     /ApEinfo_revcolor="#c7b0e3"
                     /ApEinfo_fwdcolor="#c7b0e3"
     ori             1377..1765
                     /label="R6K ORI"
                     /ApEinfo_revcolor="#85dae9"
                     /ApEinfo_fwdcolor="#85dae9"
     terminator      1914..2008
                     /label="lambda t0 terminator"
                     /ApEinfo_revcolor="#faac61"
                     /ApEinfo_fwdcolor="#faac61"
     CDS             complement(2029..2688)
                     /label="cat"
                     /ApEinfo_revcolor="#ffef86"
                     /ApEinfo_fwdcolor="#ffef86"
     promoter        complement(2689..2791)
                     /label="Pcat"
                     /ApEinfo_revcolor="#9eafd2"
                     /ApEinfo_fwdcolor="#9eafd2"
     primer_bind     2892..2909
                     /label="M13-fwd"
                     /ApEinfo_revcolor="#85dae9"
                     /ApEinfo_fwdcolor="#85dae9"
     primer_bind     2893..2909
                     /label="M13 fwd"
                     /ApEinfo_revcolor="#d59687"
                     /ApEinfo_fwdcolor="#d59687"
     prokaryote t... 2962..2991
                     /label="L2U5H11"
                     /ApEinfo_revcolor="#f8d3a9"
                     /ApEinfo_fwdcolor="#f8d3a9"
     spacer          2992..3031
                     /label="UNS_1"
                     /ApEinfo_revcolor="#c6c9d1"
                     /ApEinfo_fwdcolor="#c6c9d1"
     miscellaneous   2992..3031
                     /label="UNS1"
                     /ApEinfo_revcolor="#9eafd2"
                     /ApEinfo_fwdcolor="#9eafd2"
     misc_feature    3055..3084
                     /label="F primer binding"
                     /ApEinfo_revcolor="#d6b295"
                     /ApEinfo_fwdcolor="#d6b295"
     Primer site     3055..3084
                     /label="F-skpp-asm-15-mer-2x"
                     /ApEinfo_revcolor="#f58a5e"
                     /ApEinfo_fwdcolor="#f58a5e"
     ORI barcode     3055..3134
                     /label="ORI_BC_30"
                     /ApEinfo_revcolor="#faac61"
                     /ApEinfo_fwdcolor="#faac61"
     Barcode         3085..3104
                     /label="BC.0030"
                     /ApEinfo_revcolor="#c6c9d1"
                     /ApEinfo_fwdcolor="#c6c9d1"
     Primer site     3105..3134
                     /label="R-skpp-asm-15-mer-2x"
                     /ApEinfo_revcolor="#f58a5e"
                     /ApEinfo_fwdcolor="#f58a5e"
     misc_feature    complement(3105..3134)
                     /label="R primer binding"
                     /ApEinfo_revcolor="#d6b295"
                     /ApEinfo_fwdcolor="#d6b295"
     ORI             3139..4870
                     /label="pTHT15 ORI"
                     /ApEinfo_revcolor="#f58a5e"
                     /ApEinfo_fwdcolor="#f58a5e"
     prokaryote p... 4884..5335
                     /label="PermC"
                     /ApEinfo_revcolor="#faac61"
                     /ApEinfo_fwdcolor="#faac61"
     RBS             5204..5214
                     /label="bsRBS"
                     /ApEinfo_revcolor="#b7e6d7"
                     /ApEinfo_fwdcolor="#b7e6d7"
     CDS             5337..6071
                     /label="ermC"
                     /ApEinfo_revcolor="#ffef86"
                     /ApEinfo_fwdcolor="#ffef86"
     prokaryote t... 6076..6161
                     /label="TermC"
                     /ApEinfo_revcolor="#f8d3a9"
                     /ApEinfo_fwdcolor="#f8d3a9"
     misc_feature    6170..6209
                     /label="UNS_8"
                     /ApEinfo_revcolor="#c6c9d1"
                     /ApEinfo_fwdcolor="#c6c9d1"
     prokaryote t... complement(6210..6390)
                     /label="TAmarelleT9"
                     /ApEinfo_revcolor="#f58a5e"
                     /ApEinfo_fwdcolor="#f58a5e"
     misc_feature    complement(6394..7017)
                     /label="tetR"
                     /ApEinfo_revcolor="#f58a5e"
                     /ApEinfo_fwdcolor="#f58a5e"
     prokaryote p... 7018..7117
                     /label="P4"
                     /ApEinfo_revcolor="#f58a5e"
                     /ApEinfo_fwdcolor="#f58a5e"
     prokaryote p... 7118..7217
                     /label="P3_dp"
                     /ApEinfo_revcolor="#f58a5e"
                     /ApEinfo_fwdcolor="#f58a5e"
     misc_feature    7134..7152
                     /label="Tet Operator"
                     /ApEinfo_revcolor="#84b0dc"
                     /ApEinfo_fwdcolor="#84b0dc"
     misc_feature    7182..7200
                     /label="Tet Operator"
                     /ApEinfo_revcolor="#84b0dc"
                     /ApEinfo_fwdcolor="#84b0dc"
     NGS barcode     7245..7259
                     /label="Barcode 52"
                     /ApEinfo_revcolor="#faac61"
                     /ApEinfo_fwdcolor="#faac61"
     CDS             7260..698
                     /label="mScarlet-I"
                     /ApEinfo_revcolor="#ffef86"
                     /ApEinfo_fwdcolor="#ffef86"
ORIGIN
        1 TGGTGAGTAA GGGTGAAGCC GTGATTAAAG AGTTCATGCG CTTCAAAGTG CATATGGAGG
       61 GCTCAATGAA CGGCCATGAA TTTGAAATTG AAGGTGAAGG AGAAGGCCGT CCGTATGAGG
      121 GCACCCAGAC CGCCAAACTG AAAGTCACAA AGGGTGGCCC GCTGCCGTTT TCGTGGGATA
      181 TTTTATCCCC TCAATTCATG TACGGCAGCC GGGCGTTTAT TAAACACCCG GCGGATATCC
      241 CGGATTACTA TAAGCAATCT TTTCCAGAAG GCTTTAAATG GGAGCGCGTG ATGAATTTTG
      301 AAGACGGAGG TGCTGTTACC GTGACCCAGG ACACGAGCTT AGAAGACGGT ACCTTGATCT
      361 ATAAGGTAAA GCTGCGTGGT ACCAATTTCC CGCCGGATGG GCCAGTTATG CAGAAAAAGA
      421 CTATGGGCTG GGAAGCATCG ACGGAGCGTC TTTACCCCGA AGACGGCGTC CTGAAAGGCG
      481 ATATTAAAAT GGCCCTGCGA CTGAAAGACG GCGGTCGCTA CCTTGCAGAT TTCAAAACAA
      541 CGTATAAAGC GAAAAAACCT GTGCAGATGC CCGGGGCGTA CAACGTTGAT CGCAAACTAG
      601 ATATCACTTC ACACAACGAA GATTACACGG TAGTCGAACA GTATGAACGT AGCGAGGGGC
      661 GCCATAGCAC CGGAGGCATG GATGAACTCT ATAAATAAGC TTCGCTCGTG CTCGCCGCGA
      721 CCTTCCTCTT CATGCACCTC TTCGGCATCG GGCTGCACAA CGCTACAGAG GAGCTTTTCC
      781 GCTGCATAAC CCTGCTTCGG GGTCATTATA GCGATTTTTT CGGTATATCC ATCCTTTTTC
      841 GCACGATATA CAGGATTTTG CCAAAGGGTT CGTGTAGACT TTCCTTGGTG TATCCAACGG
      901 CGTCAGCCGG GCAGGATAGG TGAAGTAGGC CCACCCGCGA GCGGGTGTTC CTTCTTCACT
      961 GTCCCTTATT CGCACCTGGC GGTGCTCAAC GGGAATCCTG CTCTGCGAGG CTGGCCGTAC
     1021 GCTAGGTATA CTTGAGACCA CCCCAGGATA CATAGATTAC CACAACTCCG AGCCCTTCCA
     1081 CCTAGCGTGC TAACCACGCA CGCTATTGTT GTATAGGCTA GGTGGAGGCT CAGTGATGAT
     1141 AAGTCTGCGA TGGTGGATGC ATGTGTCATG GTCATAGCTG TTTCCTGTGT GAAATTGTTA
     1201 TCCGCTCAGA GGGCACAATC CTATTCCGCG CTATCCGACA ATCTCCAAGA CATTAGGTGG
     1261 AGTTCAGTTC GGCGTATGGC ATATGTCGCT GGAAAGAACA TGTGAGCAAA AGGCCAGCAA
     1321 AAGGCCAGGA ACCGTAAAAA GGCCGCGTTG CTGGCGTTac agctgggcgc gccccatgtc
     1381 agccgttaag tgttcctgtg tcactcaaaa ttgctttgag aggctctaag ggcttctcag
     1441 tgcgttacat ccctggcttg ttgtccacaa ccgttaaacc ttaaaggctt taaaagcctt
     1501 atatattctt ttttttctta taaaacttaa aaccttagag gctatttaag ttgctgattt
     1561 atattaattt tattgttcaa acatgagagc ttagtacgtg aaacatgaga gcttagtacg
     1621 ttagccatga gagcttagta cgttagccat gagggtttag ttcgttaaac atgagagctt
     1681 agtacgttaa acatgagagc ttagtacgtg aaacatgaga gcttagtacg tactatcaac
     1741 aggttgaact gctgatcttc agatcggcgc gccggccggc cGAAGATCCT TTGATCTTTT
     1801 CTACGGGGTC TGACGCTCTA TTCAACAAAG CCGCCGTCCC GTCAAGTCAG CGTAAATGGG
     1861 TAGGGGGCTT CAAATCGTCC CCCCATACGA TATAAGTTGT TACTAGTGCT TGGATTCTCA
     1921 CCAATAAAAA ACGCCCGGCG GCAACCGAGC GTTCTGAACA AATCCAGATG GAGTTCTGAG
     1981 GTCATTACTG GATCTATCAA CAGGAGTCCA AGCGAGCTCG ATATCAAATT ACGCCCCGCC
     2041 CTGCCACTCA TCGCAGTACT GTTGTAATTC ATTAAGCATT CTGCCGACAT GGAAGCCATC
     2101 ACAAACGGCA TGATGAACCT GAATCGCCAG CGGCATCAGC ACCTTGTCGC CTTGCGTATA
     2161 ATATTTGCCC ATGGTGAAAA CGGGGGCGAA GAAGTTGTCC ATATTGGCCA CGTTTAAATC
     2221 AAAACTGGTG AAACTCACCC AGGGATTGGC TGAGACGAAA AACATATTCT CAATAAACCC
     2281 TTTAGGGAAA TAGGCCAGGT TTTCACCGTA ACACGCCACA TCTTGCGAAT ATATGTGTAG
     2341 AAACTGCCGG AAATCGTCGT GGTATTCACT CCAGAGCGAT GAAAACGTTT CAGTTTGCTC
     2401 ATGGAAAACG GTGTAACAAG GGTGAACACT ATCCCATATC ACCAGCTCAC CGTCTTTCAT
     2461 TGCCATACGA AATTCCGGAT GAGCATTCAT CAGGCGGGCA AGAATGTGAA TAAAGGCCGG
     2521 ATAAAACTTG TGCTTATTTT TCTTTACGGT CTTTAAAAAG GCCGTAATAT CCAGCTGAAC
     2581 GGTCTGGTTA TAGGTACATT GAGCAACTGA CTGAAATGCC TCAAAATGTT CTTTACGATG
     2641 CCATTGGGAT ATATCAACGG TGGTATATCC AGTGATTTTT TTCTCCATTT TAGCTTCCTT
     2701 AGCTCCTGAA AATCTCGATA ACTCAAAAAA TACGCCCGGT AGTGATCTTA TTTCATTATG
     2761 GTGAAAGTTG GAACCTCTTA CGTGCCGATC AACGTCTCAT TGATACCTGA AACAAAACCC
     2821 ATCGTACGGC CAAGGAAGTC TCCAATAACT GTGATCCACC ACAAGCGCCA GGGTTTTCCC
     2881 AGTCACGACG TTGTAAAACG ACGGCCAGTC ATGCATAATC CGCACGCATC TGGAATAAGG
     2941 AAGTGCCATT CCGCCTGACC TTAGCGTGCG AACAGCACGC TATTGTTGTA TCATTACTCG
     3001 CATCCATTCT CAGGCTGTCT CGTCTCGTCT CCGAGGTCTC AGGAGAATGA GTCAGGGTCA
     3061 CGCGTAGGAC GCGTCGAGTA GGGTTTCTTG TCGACTCCAT GTCAGTTCCG CAGCCACACG
     3121 CCGTGTGAAG CTGGGGAGGT TCATTTGATA TGCCTCCTAA ATTTTTATCT AAAGTGAATT
     3181 TAGGAGGCTT ACTTGTCTGC TTTCTTCATT AGAATCAATC CTTTTTTAAA AGTCAATCCC
     3241 GTTTGTTGAA CTACTCTTTA ATAAAATAAT TTTTCCGTTC CCAATTCCAC ATTGCAATAA
     3301 TAGAAAATCC ATCTTCATCG GCTTTTTCGT CATCATCTGT ATGAATCAAA TCGCCTTCTT
     3361 CTGTGTCATC AAGGTTTAAT TTTTTATGTA TTTCTTTTAA CAAACCACCA TAGGAGATTA
     3421 ACCTTTTACG GTGTAAACCT TCCTCCAAAT CAGACAAACG TTTCAAATTC TTTTCTTCAT
     3481 CATCGGTCAT AAAATCCGTA TCCTTTACAG GATATTTTGC AGTTTCGTCA ATTGCCGATT
     3541 GTATATCCGA TTTATATTTA TTTTTCGGTC GAATCATTTG AACTTTTACA TTTGGATCAT
     3601 AGTCTAATTT CATTGCCTTT TTCCAAAATT GAATCCATTG TTTTTGATTC ACGTAGTTTT
     3661 CTGTATTCTT AAAATAAGTT GGTTCCACAC ATACCAATAC ATGCATGTGC TGATTATAAG
     3721 AATTATCTTT ATTATTTATT GTCACTTCCG TTGCACGCAT AAAACCAACA AGATTTTTAT
     3781 TAATTTTTTT ATATTGCATC ATTCGGCGAA ATCCTTGAGC CATATCTGAC AAACTCTTAT
     3841 TTAATTCTTC GCCATCATAA ACATTTTTAA CTGTTAATGT GAGAAACAAC CAACGAACTG
     3901 TTGGCTTTTG TTTAATAACT TCAGCAACAA CCTTTTGTGA CTGAATGCCA TGTTTCATTG
     3961 CTCTCCTCCA GTTGCACATT GGACAAAGCC TGGATTTACA AAACCACACT CGATACAACT
     4021 TTCTTTCGCC TGTTTCACGA TTTTGTTTAT ACTCTAATAT TTCAGCACAA TCTTTTACTC
     4081 TTTCAGCCTT TTTAAATTCA AGAATATGCA GAAGTTCAAA GTAATCAACA TTAGCGATTT
     4141 TCTTTTCTCT CCATGGCCTC ACTTTTCCAC TTTTTGTCTT GTCCACTAAA ACCCTTGATT
     4201 TTTCATCTGA ATAAATGCTA CTATTAGGAC ACATAATATT AAAAGAAACC CCCATCTATT
     4261 TAGTTATTTG TTTGGTCACT TATAACTTTA ACAGATGGGG TTTTTCTGTG CAACCAATTT
     4321 TAAGGGTTTT CAATACTTTA AAACACATAC ATACCAACAC TTCAACGCAC CTTTCAGCAA
     4381 CTAAAATAAA AATGACGTTA TTTCTATATG TATCAAGAAT AGAAAGAACT CGTTTTTCGC
     4441 TACGCTCAAA ACGCAAAAAA AGCACTCATT CGAGTGCTTT TTCTTATCGC TCCAAATCAT
     4501 GCGATTTTTT CCTCTTTGCT TTTCTTTGCT CACGAAGTTC TCGATCACGC TGCAAAACAT
     4561 CTTGAAGCGA AAAAGTATTC TTCTTTTCTT CCGATCGCTC ATGCTGACGC ACGAAAAGCC
     4621 CTCTAGGCGC ATAGGAACAA CTCCTAAATG CATGTGAGGG GTTTTCTCGT CCATGTGAAC
     4681 AGTCGCATAC GCAATATTTT GTTTCCCATA CTGCATTAAT GAATCGGCCA ACGCGCGGGG
     4741 AGAGGCGGTT TGCGTATTGG GCGCTCTTGC GCTTCCTCGC TCACTGACTC GCTGCGCTCG
     4801 GTCGTTCGGC TGCGGCGAGC GGTATCAGCT CACTCAAAGG CGGTAATACG GTTATCCACA
     4861 GAATCAGGGG CGCTAGCAAG GAGGATCCTT TAACTCTGGC AACCCTCAAA ATTGAATGAG
     4921 ACATGCTACA CCTCCGGATA ATAAATATAT ATAAACGTAT ATAGATTTCA TAAAGTCTAA
     4981 CACACTAGAC TTATTTACTT CGTAATTAAG TCGTTAAACC GTGTGCTCTA CGACCAAAAC
     5041 TATAAAACCT TTAAGAACTT TCTTTTTTTA CAAGAAAAAA GAAATTAGAT AAATCTCTCA
     5101 TATCTTTTAT TCAATAATCG CATCCGATTG CAGTATAAAT TTAACGATCA CTCATCATGT
     5161 TCATATTTAT CAGAGGTCGT GCTATAATTA TACTAATTTT ATAAGGAGGA AAAAATATGG
     5221 GCATTTTTAG TATTTTTGTA ATCAGCACAG TTCATTATCA ACCAAACAAA AAATAAGTGG
     5281 TTATAATGAA TCGTTAATAA GCAAAATTCA TATAACCAAA TTAAAGAGGG TTATAAATGA
     5341 ACGAGAAAAA TATAAAACAC AGTCAAAACT TTATTACTTC AAAACATAAT ATAGATAAAA
     5401 TAATGACAAA TATAAGATTA AATGAACATG ATAATATCTT TGAAATCGGC TCAGGAAAAG
     5461 GCCATTTTAC CCTTGAATTA GTAAAGAGGT GTAATTTCGT AACTGCCATT GAAATAGACC
     5521 ATAAATTATG CAAAACTACA GAAAATAAAC TTGTTGATCA CGATAATTTC CAAGTTTTAA
     5581 ACAAGGATAT ATTGCAGTTT AAATTTCCTA AAAACCAATC CTATAAAATA TATGGTAATA
     5641 TACCTTATAA CATAAGTACG GATATAATAC GCAAAATTGT TTTTGATAGT ATAGCTAATG
     5701 AGATTTATTT AATCGTGGAA TACGGGTTTG CTAAAAGATT ATTAAATACA AAACGCTCAT
     5761 TGGCATTACT TTTAATGGCA GAAGTTGATA TTTCTATATT AAGTATGGTT CCAAGAGAAT
     5821 ATTTTCATCC TAAACCTAAA GTGAATAGCT CACTTATCAG ATTAAGTAGA AAAAAATCAA
     5881 GAATATCACA CAAAGATAAA CAAAAGTATA ATTATTTCGT TATGAAATGG GTTAACAAAG
     5941 AATACAAGAA AATATTTACA AAAAATCAAT TTAACAATTC CTTAAAACAT GCAGGAATTG
     6001 ACGATTTAAA CAATATTAGC TTTGAACAAT TCTTATCTCT TTTCAATAGC TATAAATTAT
     6061 TTAATAAGTA AGCTTGTTAA GGGATGCATA AACTGCATCC CTTAACTTGT TTTTCGTGTG
     6121 CCTATTTTTT GTGAATCGAT TATGTCTTTT GCGCAGTCGG CCGCTATACC CTCGTCTCAA
     6181 CCAAAGCAAT CAACCCATCA ACCACCTGGT CGTTGGGATT GTCCTGACCG AAGCGGGACA
     6241 GGTCCACGAG CAGGCAATGC TTGTTGGGCA TGGTGAGGTG GATGTCTTTC ACTTCCGGCA
     6301 CGCAGCCGAG GACTTTTTGC GCCATATCGT AAAGTGTGTG CTGAACGGAT TCGCTTTCGT
     6361 GTTCAGCGAA AGAGGCGAGA AGGAGATTCC ttaagaccca ctttcacatt taagttgttt
     6421 ttctaatccg catatgatca attcaaggcc gaataagaag gctggctctg caccttggtg
     6481 atcaaataat tcgatagctt gtcgtaataa tggcggcata ctatcagtag taggtgtttc
     6541 cctttcttct ttagcgactt gatgctcttg atcttccaat acgcaaccta aagtaaaatg
     6601 ccccacagcg ctgagtgcat ataatgcatt ctctagtgaa aaaccttgtt ggcataaaaa
     6661 ggctaattga ttttcgagag tttcatactg tttttctgta ggccgtgtac ctaaatgtac
     6721 ttttgctcca tcgcgatgac ttagtaaagc acatctaaaa cttttagcgt tattacgtaa
     6781 aaaatcttgc cagctttccc cttctaaagg gcaaaagtga gtatggtgcc tatctaacat
     6841 ctcaatggct aaggcgtcga gcaaagcccg cttatttttt acatgccaat acaatgtagg
     6901 ctgctctaca cctagcttct gggcgagttt acgggttgtt aaaccttcga ttccgacctc
     6961 attaagcagc tctaatgcgc tgttaatcac tttactttta tctaatctag acatcatGGA
     7021 GCCTACCTCC CTTTAGTCTT ATCGCTGGCA ACTGGATTTT TATAAGTAAG TAAGGAGAAA
     7081 GCAGTCACTT TCCCCTTACT TTAAATATGA TTCAACTtat tgaaagatca tgatccctat
     7141 cagtgataga gaagttgtca aaattgcata tacgtgtaaa atccctatca gtgatagaga
     7201 ttcggaggtt ttttaacATG ggttctcacc accaccacca tcacACGGGA AGCACTGGAA
//
