# Supplementary material for: A genetic platform for a biocementation bacterium
Source: bioRxiv preprint, doi:10.64898/2025.12.05.692644, version 1 (2025-12-06)
Supplement: Plasmid Sequences [file 692644_file03.zip › Sporosarcina Plasmid Vectors/Promoter library variant plasmids/pGLU_511_95.gb]

LOCUS       pGLU_511_95             7260 bp ds-DNA     circular     02-DEC-2025
DEFINITION  .
FEATURES             Location/Qualifiers
     prokaryote t... 703..760
                     /label="TAmarelleT7"
                     /ApEinfo_revcolor="#f58a5e"
                     /ApEinfo_fwdcolor="#f58a5e"
     miscellaneous   774..1019
                     /label="oriT"
                     /ApEinfo_revcolor="#84b0dc"
                     /ApEinfo_fwdcolor="#84b0dc"
     miscellaneous   1043..1082
                     /label="UNSX"
                     /ApEinfo_revcolor="#9eafd2"
                     /ApEinfo_fwdcolor="#9eafd2"
     prokaryote p... 1083..1114
                     /label="L2U8H11"
                     /ApEinfo_revcolor="#75c6a9"
                     /ApEinfo_fwdcolor="#75c6a9"
     primer_bind     complement(1167..1187)
                     /label="M13-rev"
                     /ApEinfo_revcolor="#85dae9"
                     /ApEinfo_fwdcolor="#85dae9"
     primer_bind     complement(1171..1187)
                     /label="M13 rev"
                     /ApEinfo_revcolor="#c7b0e3"
                     /ApEinfo_fwdcolor="#c7b0e3"
     ori             1377..1765
                     /label="R6K ORI"
                     /ApEinfo_revcolor="#85dae9"
                     /ApEinfo_fwdcolor="#85dae9"
     terminator      1914..2008
                     /label="lambda t0 terminator"
                     /ApEinfo_revcolor="#faac61"
                     /ApEinfo_fwdcolor="#faac61"
     CDS             complement(2029..2688)
                     /label="cat"
                     /ApEinfo_revcolor="#ffef86"
                     /ApEinfo_fwdcolor="#ffef86"
     promoter        complement(2689..2791)
                     /label="Pcat"
                     /ApEinfo_revcolor="#9eafd2"
                     /ApEinfo_fwdcolor="#9eafd2"
     primer_bind     2892..2909
                     /label="M13-fwd"
                     /ApEinfo_revcolor="#85dae9"
                     /ApEinfo_fwdcolor="#85dae9"
     primer_bind     2893..2909
                     /label="M13 fwd"
                     /ApEinfo_revcolor="#d59687"
                     /ApEinfo_fwdcolor="#d59687"
     prokaryote t... 2962..2991
                     /label="L2U5H11"
                     /ApEinfo_revcolor="#f8d3a9"
                     /ApEinfo_fwdcolor="#f8d3a9"
     spacer          2992..3031
                     /label="UNS_1"
                     /ApEinfo_revcolor="#c6c9d1"
                     /ApEinfo_fwdcolor="#c6c9d1"
     miscellaneous   2992..3031
                     /label="UNS1"
                     /ApEinfo_revcolor="#9eafd2"
                     /ApEinfo_fwdcolor="#9eafd2"
     Primer site     3055..3084
                     /label="F-skpp-asm-15-mer-2x"
                     /ApEinfo_revcolor="#f58a5e"
                     /ApEinfo_fwdcolor="#f58a5e"
     misc_feature    3055..3084
                     /label="F primer binding"
                     /ApEinfo_revcolor="#d6b295"
                     /ApEinfo_fwdcolor="#d6b295"
     ORI barcode     3055..3134
                     /label="ORI_BC_30"
                     /ApEinfo_revcolor="#faac61"
                     /ApEinfo_fwdcolor="#faac61"
     Barcode         3085..3104
                     /label="BC.0030"
                     /ApEinfo_revcolor="#c6c9d1"
                     /ApEinfo_fwdcolor="#c6c9d1"
     Primer site     3105..3134
                     /label="R-skpp-asm-15-mer-2x"
                     /ApEinfo_revcolor="#f58a5e"
                     /ApEinfo_fwdcolor="#f58a5e"
     misc_feature    complement(3105..3134)
                     /label="R primer binding"
                     /ApEinfo_revcolor="#d6b295"
                     /ApEinfo_fwdcolor="#d6b295"
     ORI             3139..4870
                     /label="pTHT15 ORI"
                     /ApEinfo_revcolor="#f58a5e"
                     /ApEinfo_fwdcolor="#f58a5e"
     prokaryote p... 4884..5335
                     /label="PermC"
                     /ApEinfo_revcolor="#faac61"
                     /ApEinfo_fwdcolor="#faac61"
     RBS             5204..5214
                     /label="bsRBS"
                     /ApEinfo_revcolor="#b7e6d7"
                     /ApEinfo_fwdcolor="#b7e6d7"
     CDS             5337..6071
                     /label="ermC"
                     /ApEinfo_revcolor="#ffef86"
                     /ApEinfo_fwdcolor="#ffef86"
     prokaryote t... 6076..6161
                     /label="TermC"
                     /ApEinfo_revcolor="#f8d3a9"
                     /ApEinfo_fwdcolor="#f8d3a9"
     misc_feature    6170..6209
                     /label="UNS_8"
                     /ApEinfo_revcolor="#c6c9d1"
                     /ApEinfo_fwdcolor="#c6c9d1"
     prokaryote t... complement(6210..6390)
                     /label="TAmarelleT9"
                     /ApEinfo_revcolor="#f58a5e"
                     /ApEinfo_fwdcolor="#f58a5e"
     misc_feature    complement(6394..7017)
                     /label="tetR"
                     /ApEinfo_revcolor="#f58a5e"
                     /ApEinfo_fwdcolor="#f58a5e"
     prokaryote p... 7018..7217
                     /label="P7"
                     /ApEinfo_revcolor="#f58a5e"
                     /ApEinfo_fwdcolor="#f58a5e"
     NGS barcode     7245..7259
                     /label="Barcode 95"
                     /ApEinfo_revcolor="#faac61"
                     /ApEinfo_fwdcolor="#faac61"
     CDS             7260..698
                     /label="mScarlet-I"
                     /ApEinfo_revcolor="#ffef86"
                     /ApEinfo_fwdcolor="#ffef86"
ORIGIN
        1 TGGTGAGTAA GGGTGAAGCC GTGATTAAAG AGTTCATGCG CTTCAAAGTG CATATGGAGG
       61 GCTCAATGAA CGGCCATGAA TTTGAAATTG AAGGTGAAGG AGAAGGCCGT CCGTATGAGG
      121 GCACCCAGAC CGCCAAACTG AAAGTCACAA AGGGTGGCCC GCTGCCGTTT TCGTGGGATA
      181 TTTTATCCCC TCAATTCATG TACGGCAGCC GGGCGTTTAT TAAACACCCG GCGGATATCC
      241 CGGATTACTA TAAGCAATCT TTTCCAGAAG GCTTTAAATG GGAGCGCGTG ATGAATTTTG
      301 AAGACGGAGG TGCTGTTACC GTGACCCAGG ACACGAGCTT AGAAGACGGT ACCTTGATCT
      361 ATAAGGTAAA GCTGCGTGGT ACCAATTTCC CGCCGGATGG GCCAGTTATG CAGAAAAAGA
      421 CTATGGGCTG GGAAGCATCG ACGGAGCGTC TTTACCCCGA AGACGGCGTC CTGAAAGGCG
      481 ATATTAAAAT GGCCCTGCGA CTGAAAGACG GCGGTCGCTA CCTTGCAGAT TTCAAAACAA
      541 CGTATAAAGC GAAAAAACCT GTGCAGATGC CCGGGGCGTA CAACGTTGAT CGCAAACTAG
      601 ATATCACTTC ACACAACGAA GATTACACGG TAGTCGAACA GTATGAACGT AGCGAGGGGC
      661 GCCATAGCAC CGGAGGCATG GATGAACTCT ATAAATAAGC TTCGCTCGTG CTCGCCGCGA
      721 CCTTCCTCTT CATGCACCTC TTCGGCATCG GGCTGCACAA CGCTACAGAG GAGCTTTTCC
      781 GCTGCATAAC CCTGCTTCGG GGTCATTATA GCGATTTTTT CGGTATATCC ATCCTTTTTC
      841 GCACGATATA CAGGATTTTG CCAAAGGGTT CGTGTAGACT TTCCTTGGTG TATCCAACGG
      901 CGTCAGCCGG GCAGGATAGG TGAAGTAGGC CCACCCGCGA GCGGGTGTTC CTTCTTCACT
      961 GTCCCTTATT CGCACCTGGC GGTGCTCAAC GGGAATCCTG CTCTGCGAGG CTGGCCGTAC
     1021 GCTAGGTATA CTTGAGACCA CCCCAGGATA CATAGATTAC CACAACTCCG AGCCCTTCCA
     1081 CCTAGCGTGC TAACCACGCA CGCTATTGTT GTATAGGCTA GGTGGAGGCT CAGTGATGAT
     1141 AAGTCTGCGA TGGTGGATGC ATGTGTCATG GTCATAGCTG TTTCCTGTGT GAAATTGTTA
     1201 TCCGCTCAGA GGGCACAATC CTATTCCGCG CTATCCGACA ATCTCCAAGA CATTAGGTGG
     1261 AGTTCAGTTC GGCGTATGGC ATATGTCGCT GGAAAGAACA TGTGAGCAAA AGGCCAGCAA
     1321 AAGGCCAGGA ACCGTAAAAA GGCCGCGTTG CTGGCGTTac agctgggcgc gccccatgtc
     1381 agccgttaag tgttcctgtg tcactcaaaa ttgctttgag aggctctaag ggcttctcag
     1441 tgcgttacat ccctggcttg ttgtccacaa ccgttaaacc ttaaaggctt taaaagcctt
     1501 atatattctt ttttttctta taaaacttaa aaccttagag gctatttaag ttgctgattt
     1561 atattaattt tattgttcaa acatgagagc ttagtacgtg aaacatgaga gcttagtacg
     1621 ttagccatga gagcttagta cgttagccat gagggtttag ttcgttaaac atgagagctt
     1681 agtacgttaa acatgagagc ttagtacgtg aaacatgaga gcttagtacg tactatcaac
     1741 aggttgaact gctgatcttc agatcggcgc gccggccggc cGAAGATCCT TTGATCTTTT
     1801 CTACGGGGTC TGACGCTCTA TTCAACAAAG CCGCCGTCCC GTCAAGTCAG CGTAAATGGG
     1861 TAGGGGGCTT CAAATCGTCC CCCCATACGA TATAAGTTGT TACTAGTGCT TGGATTCTCA
     1921 CCAATAAAAA ACGCCCGGCG GCAACCGAGC GTTCTGAACA AATCCAGATG GAGTTCTGAG
     1981 GTCATTACTG GATCTATCAA CAGGAGTCCA AGCGAGCTCG ATATCAAATT ACGCCCCGCC
     2041 CTGCCACTCA TCGCAGTACT GTTGTAATTC ATTAAGCATT CTGCCGACAT GGAAGCCATC
     2101 ACAAACGGCA TGATGAACCT GAATCGCCAG CGGCATCAGC ACCTTGTCGC CTTGCGTATA
     2161 ATATTTGCCC ATGGTGAAAA CGGGGGCGAA GAAGTTGTCC ATATTGGCCA CGTTTAAATC
     2221 AAAACTGGTG AAACTCACCC AGGGATTGGC TGAGACGAAA AACATATTCT CAATAAACCC
     2281 TTTAGGGAAA TAGGCCAGGT TTTCACCGTA ACACGCCACA TCTTGCGAAT ATATGTGTAG
     2341 AAACTGCCGG AAATCGTCGT GGTATTCACT CCAGAGCGAT GAAAACGTTT CAGTTTGCTC
     2401 ATGGAAAACG GTGTAACAAG GGTGAACACT ATCCCATATC ACCAGCTCAC CGTCTTTCAT
     2461 TGCCATACGA AATTCCGGAT GAGCATTCAT CAGGCGGGCA AGAATGTGAA TAAAGGCCGG
     2521 ATAAAACTTG TGCTTATTTT TCTTTACGGT CTTTAAAAAG GCCGTAATAT CCAGCTGAAC
     2581 GGTCTGGTTA TAGGTACATT GAGCAACTGA CTGAAATGCC TCAAAATGTT CTTTACGATG
     2641 CCATTGGGAT ATATCAACGG TGGTATATCC AGTGATTTTT TTCTCCATTT TAGCTTCCTT
     2701 AGCTCCTGAA AATCTCGATA ACTCAAAAAA TACGCCCGGT AGTGATCTTA TTTCATTATG
     2761 GTGAAAGTTG GAACCTCTTA CGTGCCGATC AACGTCTCAT TGATACCTGA AACAAAACCC
     2821 ATCGTACGGC CAAGGAAGTC TCCAATAACT GTGATCCACC ACAAGCGCCA GGGTTTTCCC
     2881 AGTCACGACG TTGTAAAACG ACGGCCAGTC ATGCATAATC CGCACGCATC TGGAATAAGG
     2941 AAGTGCCATT CCGCCTGACC TTAGCGTGCG AACAGCACGC TATTGTTGTA TCATTACTCG
     3001 CATCCATTCT CAGGCTGTCT CGTCTCGTCT CCGAGGTCTC AGGAGAATGA GTCAGGGTCA
     3061 CGCGTAGGAC GCGTCGAGTA GGGTTTCTTG TCGACTCCAT GTCAGTTCCG CAGCCACACG
     3121 CCGTGTGAAG CTGGGGAGGT TCATTTGATA TGCCTCCTAA ATTTTTATCT AAAGTGAATT
     3181 TAGGAGGCTT ACTTGTCTGC TTTCTTCATT AGAATCAATC CTTTTTTAAA AGTCAATCCC
     3241 GTTTGTTGAA CTACTCTTTA ATAAAATAAT TTTTCCGTTC CCAATTCCAC ATTGCAATAA
     3301 TAGAAAATCC ATCTTCATCG GCTTTTTCGT CATCATCTGT ATGAATCAAA TCGCCTTCTT
     3361 CTGTGTCATC AAGGTTTAAT TTTTTATGTA TTTCTTTTAA CAAACCACCA TAGGAGATTA
     3421 ACCTTTTACG GTGTAAACCT TCCTCCAAAT CAGACAAACG TTTCAAATTC TTTTCTTCAT
     3481 CATCGGTCAT AAAATCCGTA TCCTTTACAG GATATTTTGC AGTTTCGTCA ATTGCCGATT
     3541 GTATATCCGA TTTATATTTA TTTTTCGGTC GAATCATTTG AACTTTTACA TTTGGATCAT
     3601 AGTCTAATTT CATTGCCTTT TTCCAAAATT GAATCCATTG TTTTTGATTC ACGTAGTTTT
     3661 CTGTATTCTT AAAATAAGTT GGTTCCACAC ATACCAATAC ATGCATGTGC TGATTATAAG
     3721 AATTATCTTT ATTATTTATT GTCACTTCCG TTGCACGCAT AAAACCAACA AGATTTTTAT
     3781 TAATTTTTTT ATATTGCATC ATTCGGCGAA ATCCTTGAGC CATATCTGAC AAACTCTTAT
     3841 TTAATTCTTC GCCATCATAA ACATTTTTAA CTGTTAATGT GAGAAACAAC CAACGAACTG
     3901 TTGGCTTTTG TTTAATAACT TCAGCAACAA CCTTTTGTGA CTGAATGCCA TGTTTCATTG
     3961 CTCTCCTCCA GTTGCACATT GGACAAAGCC TGGATTTACA AAACCACACT CGATACAACT
     4021 TTCTTTCGCC TGTTTCACGA TTTTGTTTAT ACTCTAATAT TTCAGCACAA TCTTTTACTC
     4081 TTTCAGCCTT TTTAAATTCA AGAATATGCA GAAGTTCAAA GTAATCAACA TTAGCGATTT
     4141 TCTTTTCTCT CCATGGCCTC ACTTTTCCAC TTTTTGTCTT GTCCACTAAA ACCCTTGATT
     4201 TTTCATCTGA ATAAATGCTA CTATTAGGAC ACATAATATT AAAAGAAACC CCCATCTATT
     4261 TAGTTATTTG TTTGGTCACT TATAACTTTA ACAGATGGGG TTTTTCTGTG CAACCAATTT
     4321 TAAGGGTTTT CAATACTTTA AAACACATAC ATACCAACAC TTCAACGCAC CTTTCAGCAA
     4381 CTAAAATAAA AATGACGTTA TTTCTATATG TATCAAGAAT AGAAAGAACT CGTTTTTCGC
     4441 TACGCTCAAA ACGCAAAAAA AGCACTCATT CGAGTGCTTT TTCTTATCGC TCCAAATCAT
     4501 GCGATTTTTT CCTCTTTGCT TTTCTTTGCT CACGAAGTTC TCGATCACGC TGCAAAACAT
     4561 CTTGAAGCGA AAAAGTATTC TTCTTTTCTT CCGATCGCTC ATGCTGACGC ACGAAAAGCC
     4621 CTCTAGGCGC ATAGGAACAA CTCCTAAATG CATGTGAGGG GTTTTCTCGT CCATGTGAAC
     4681 AGTCGCATAC GCAATATTTT GTTTCCCATA CTGCATTAAT GAATCGGCCA ACGCGCGGGG
     4741 AGAGGCGGTT TGCGTATTGG GCGCTCTTGC GCTTCCTCGC TCACTGACTC GCTGCGCTCG
     4801 GTCGTTCGGC TGCGGCGAGC GGTATCAGCT CACTCAAAGG CGGTAATACG GTTATCCACA
     4861 GAATCAGGGG CGCTAGCAAG GAGGATCCTT TAACTCTGGC AACCCTCAAA ATTGAATGAG
     4921 ACATGCTACA CCTCCGGATA ATAAATATAT ATAAACGTAT ATAGATTTCA TAAAGTCTAA
     4981 CACACTAGAC TTATTTACTT CGTAATTAAG TCGTTAAACC GTGTGCTCTA CGACCAAAAC
     5041 TATAAAACCT TTAAGAACTT TCTTTTTTTA CAAGAAAAAA GAAATTAGAT AAATCTCTCA
     5101 TATCTTTTAT TCAATAATCG CATCCGATTG CAGTATAAAT TTAACGATCA CTCATCATGT
     5161 TCATATTTAT CAGAGGTCGT GCTATAATTA TACTAATTTT ATAAGGAGGA AAAAATATGG
     5221 GCATTTTTAG TATTTTTGTA ATCAGCACAG TTCATTATCA ACCAAACAAA AAATAAGTGG
     5281 TTATAATGAA TCGTTAATAA GCAAAATTCA TATAACCAAA TTAAAGAGGG TTATAAATGA
     5341 ACGAGAAAAA TATAAAACAC AGTCAAAACT TTATTACTTC AAAACATAAT ATAGATAAAA
     5401 TAATGACAAA TATAAGATTA AATGAACATG ATAATATCTT TGAAATCGGC TCAGGAAAAG
     5461 GCCATTTTAC CCTTGAATTA GTAAAGAGGT GTAATTTCGT AACTGCCATT GAAATAGACC
     5521 ATAAATTATG CAAAACTACA GAAAATAAAC TTGTTGATCA CGATAATTTC CAAGTTTTAA
     5581 ACAAGGATAT ATTGCAGTTT AAATTTCCTA AAAACCAATC CTATAAAATA TATGGTAATA
     5641 TACCTTATAA CATAAGTACG GATATAATAC GCAAAATTGT TTTTGATAGT ATAGCTAATG
     5701 AGATTTATTT AATCGTGGAA TACGGGTTTG CTAAAAGATT ATTAAATACA AAACGCTCAT
     5761 TGGCATTACT TTTAATGGCA GAAGTTGATA TTTCTATATT AAGTATGGTT CCAAGAGAAT
     5821 ATTTTCATCC TAAACCTAAA GTGAATAGCT CACTTATCAG ATTAAGTAGA AAAAAATCAA
     5881 GAATATCACA CAAAGATAAA CAAAAGTATA ATTATTTCGT TATGAAATGG GTTAACAAAG
     5941 AATACAAGAA AATATTTACA AAAAATCAAT TTAACAATTC CTTAAAACAT GCAGGAATTG
     6001 ACGATTTAAA CAATATTAGC TTTGAACAAT TCTTATCTCT TTTCAATAGC TATAAATTAT
     6061 TTAATAAGTA AGCTTGTTAA GGGATGCATA AACTGCATCC CTTAACTTGT TTTTCGTGTG
     6121 CCTATTTTTT GTGAATCGAT TATGTCTTTT GCGCAGTCGG CCGCTATACC CTCGTCTCAA
     6181 CCAAAGCAAT CAACCCATCA ACCACCTGGT CGTTGGGATT GTCCTGACCG AAGCGGGACA
     6241 GGTCCACGAG CAGGCAATGC TTGTTGGGCA TGGTGAGGTG GATGTCTTTC ACTTCCGGCA
     6301 CGCAGCCGAG GACTTTTTGC GCCATATCGT AAAGTGTGTG CTGAACGGAT TCGCTTTCGT
     6361 GTTCAGCGAA AGAGGCGAGA AGGAGATTCC ttaagaccca ctttcacatt taagttgttt
     6421 ttctaatccg catatgatca attcaaggcc gaataagaag gctggctctg caccttggtg
     6481 atcaaataat tcgatagctt gtcgtaataa tggcggcata ctatcagtag taggtgtttc
     6541 cctttcttct ttagcgactt gatgctcttg atcttccaat acgcaaccta aagtaaaatg
     6601 ccccacagcg ctgagtgcat ataatgcatt ctctagtgaa aaaccttgtt ggcataaaaa
     6661 ggctaattga ttttcgagag tttcatactg tttttctgta ggccgtgtac ctaaatgtac
     6721 ttttgctcca tcgcgatgac ttagtaaagc acatctaaaa cttttagcgt tattacgtaa
     6781 aaaatcttgc cagctttccc cttctaaagg gcaaaagtga gtatggtgcc tatctaacat
     6841 ctcaatggct aaggcgtcga gcaaagcccg cttatttttt acatgccaat acaatgtagg
     6901 ctgctctaca cctagcttct gggcgagttt acgggttgtt aaaccttcga ttccgacctc
     6961 attaagcagc tctaatgcgc tgttaatcac tttactttta tctaatctag acatcatAAT
     7021 GGCCGCTAAA TTGAAGTGAA TACTTCATAA CAACTTTACC GTGTGTTTTT CAATAAAATG
     7081 CTTGACTATA AGCAGAAATC GTTATAAGAT TAGAAATGGT AATTCTAAAA CCCCACAATA
     7141 AGCCCCGGAA GGTTATTTGT GTTTAGGGAT ATAGAGATTA AATCGGGAAA TTTACAGTTA
     7201 ATTAGGAGGA TACAATTATG ggttctcacc accaccacca tcacACTGCT GGTGCTGGAA
//
