# Supplementary material for: A genetic platform for a biocementation bacterium
Source: bioRxiv preprint, doi:10.64898/2025.12.05.692644, version 1 (2025-12-06)
Supplement: Plasmid Sequences [file 692644_file03.zip › Sporosarcina Plasmid Vectors/Promoter library variant plasmids/pGLU_511_37.gb]

LOCUS       pGLU_511_37             7260 bp ds-DNA     circular     02-DEC-2025
DEFINITION  .
FEATURES             Location/Qualifiers
     prokaryote t... 703..760
                     /label="TAmarelleT7"
                     /ApEinfo_revcolor="#f58a5e"
                     /ApEinfo_fwdcolor="#f58a5e"
     miscellaneous   774..1019
                     /label="oriT"
                     /ApEinfo_revcolor="#84b0dc"
                     /ApEinfo_fwdcolor="#84b0dc"
     miscellaneous   1043..1082
                     /label="UNSX"
                     /ApEinfo_revcolor="#9eafd2"
                     /ApEinfo_fwdcolor="#9eafd2"
     prokaryote p... 1083..1114
                     /label="L2U8H11"
                     /ApEinfo_revcolor="#75c6a9"
                     /ApEinfo_fwdcolor="#75c6a9"
     primer_bind     complement(1167..1187)
                     /label="M13-rev"
                     /ApEinfo_revcolor="#85dae9"
                     /ApEinfo_fwdcolor="#85dae9"
     primer_bind     complement(1171..1187)
                     /label="M13 rev"
                     /ApEinfo_revcolor="#c7b0e3"
                     /ApEinfo_fwdcolor="#c7b0e3"
     ori             1377..1765
                     /label="R6K ORI"
                     /ApEinfo_revcolor="#85dae9"
                     /ApEinfo_fwdcolor="#85dae9"
     terminator      1914..2008
                     /label="lambda t0 terminator"
                     /ApEinfo_revcolor="#faac61"
                     /ApEinfo_fwdcolor="#faac61"
     CDS             complement(2029..2688)
                     /label="cat"
                     /ApEinfo_revcolor="#ffef86"
                     /ApEinfo_fwdcolor="#ffef86"
     promoter        complement(2689..2791)
                     /label="Pcat"
                     /ApEinfo_revcolor="#9eafd2"
                     /ApEinfo_fwdcolor="#9eafd2"
     primer_bind     2892..2909
                     /label="M13-fwd"
                     /ApEinfo_revcolor="#85dae9"
                     /ApEinfo_fwdcolor="#85dae9"
     primer_bind     2893..2909
                     /label="M13 fwd"
                     /ApEinfo_revcolor="#d59687"
                     /ApEinfo_fwdcolor="#d59687"
     prokaryote t... 2962..2991
                     /label="L2U5H11"
                     /ApEinfo_revcolor="#f8d3a9"
                     /ApEinfo_fwdcolor="#f8d3a9"
     miscellaneous   2992..3031
                     /label="UNS1"
                     /ApEinfo_revcolor="#9eafd2"
                     /ApEinfo_fwdcolor="#9eafd2"
     spacer          2992..3031
                     /label="UNS_1"
                     /ApEinfo_revcolor="#c6c9d1"
                     /ApEinfo_fwdcolor="#c6c9d1"
     Primer site     3055..3084
                     /label="F-skpp-asm-15-mer-2x"
                     /ApEinfo_revcolor="#f58a5e"
                     /ApEinfo_fwdcolor="#f58a5e"
     misc_feature    3055..3084
                     /label="F primer binding"
                     /ApEinfo_revcolor="#d6b295"
                     /ApEinfo_fwdcolor="#d6b295"
     ORI barcode     3055..3134
                     /label="ORI_BC_30"
                     /ApEinfo_revcolor="#faac61"
                     /ApEinfo_fwdcolor="#faac61"
     Barcode         3085..3104
                     /label="BC.0030"
                     /ApEinfo_revcolor="#c6c9d1"
                     /ApEinfo_fwdcolor="#c6c9d1"
     Primer site     3105..3134
                     /label="R-skpp-asm-15-mer-2x"
                     /ApEinfo_revcolor="#f58a5e"
                     /ApEinfo_fwdcolor="#f58a5e"
     misc_feature    complement(3105..3134)
                     /label="R primer binding"
                     /ApEinfo_revcolor="#d6b295"
                     /ApEinfo_fwdcolor="#d6b295"
     ORI             3139..4870
                     /label="pTHT15 ORI"
                     /ApEinfo_revcolor="#f58a5e"
                     /ApEinfo_fwdcolor="#f58a5e"
     prokaryote p... 4884..5335
                     /label="PermC"
                     /ApEinfo_revcolor="#faac61"
                     /ApEinfo_fwdcolor="#faac61"
     RBS             5204..5214
                     /label="bsRBS"
                     /ApEinfo_revcolor="#b7e6d7"
                     /ApEinfo_fwdcolor="#b7e6d7"
     CDS             5337..6071
                     /label="ermC"
                     /ApEinfo_revcolor="#ffef86"
                     /ApEinfo_fwdcolor="#ffef86"
     prokaryote t... 6076..6161
                     /label="TermC"
                     /ApEinfo_revcolor="#f8d3a9"
                     /ApEinfo_fwdcolor="#f8d3a9"
     misc_feature    6170..6209
                     /label="UNS_8"
                     /ApEinfo_revcolor="#c6c9d1"
                     /ApEinfo_fwdcolor="#c6c9d1"
     prokaryote t... complement(6210..6390)
                     /label="TAmarelleT9"
                     /ApEinfo_revcolor="#f58a5e"
                     /ApEinfo_fwdcolor="#f58a5e"
     misc_feature    complement(6394..7017)
                     /label="tetR"
                     /ApEinfo_revcolor="#f58a5e"
                     /ApEinfo_fwdcolor="#f58a5e"
     prokaryote p... 7018..7117
                     /label="P0-2"
                     /ApEinfo_revcolor="#f58a5e"
                     /ApEinfo_fwdcolor="#f58a5e"
     prokaryote p... 7118..7217
                     /label="P3_c"
                     /ApEinfo_revcolor="#f58a5e"
                     /ApEinfo_fwdcolor="#f58a5e"
     misc_feature    7162..7180
                     /label="Tet Operator"
                     /ApEinfo_revcolor="#84b0dc"
                     /ApEinfo_fwdcolor="#84b0dc"
     NGS barcode     7245..7259
                     /label="Barcode 37"
                     /ApEinfo_revcolor="#faac61"
                     /ApEinfo_fwdcolor="#faac61"
     CDS             7260..698
                     /label="mScarlet-I"
                     /ApEinfo_revcolor="#ffef86"
                     /ApEinfo_fwdcolor="#ffef86"
ORIGIN
        1 TGGTGAGTAA GGGTGAAGCC GTGATTAAAG AGTTCATGCG CTTCAAAGTG CATATGGAGG
       61 GCTCAATGAA CGGCCATGAA TTTGAAATTG AAGGTGAAGG AGAAGGCCGT CCGTATGAGG
      121 GCACCCAGAC CGCCAAACTG AAAGTCACAA AGGGTGGCCC GCTGCCGTTT TCGTGGGATA
      181 TTTTATCCCC TCAATTCATG TACGGCAGCC GGGCGTTTAT TAAACACCCG GCGGATATCC
      241 CGGATTACTA TAAGCAATCT TTTCCAGAAG GCTTTAAATG GGAGCGCGTG ATGAATTTTG
      301 AAGACGGAGG TGCTGTTACC GTGACCCAGG ACACGAGCTT AGAAGACGGT ACCTTGATCT
      361 ATAAGGTAAA GCTGCGTGGT ACCAATTTCC CGCCGGATGG GCCAGTTATG CAGAAAAAGA
      421 CTATGGGCTG GGAAGCATCG ACGGAGCGTC TTTACCCCGA AGACGGCGTC CTGAAAGGCG
      481 ATATTAAAAT GGCCCTGCGA CTGAAAGACG GCGGTCGCTA CCTTGCAGAT TTCAAAACAA
      541 CGTATAAAGC GAAAAAACCT GTGCAGATGC CCGGGGCGTA CAACGTTGAT CGCAAACTAG
      601 ATATCACTTC ACACAACGAA GATTACACGG TAGTCGAACA GTATGAACGT AGCGAGGGGC
      661 GCCATAGCAC CGGAGGCATG GATGAACTCT ATAAATAAGC TTCGCTCGTG CTCGCCGCGA
      721 CCTTCCTCTT CATGCACCTC TTCGGCATCG GGCTGCACAA CGCTACAGAG GAGCTTTTCC
      781 GCTGCATAAC CCTGCTTCGG GGTCATTATA GCGATTTTTT CGGTATATCC ATCCTTTTTC
      841 GCACGATATA CAGGATTTTG CCAAAGGGTT CGTGTAGACT TTCCTTGGTG TATCCAACGG
      901 CGTCAGCCGG GCAGGATAGG TGAAGTAGGC CCACCCGCGA GCGGGTGTTC CTTCTTCACT
      961 GTCCCTTATT CGCACCTGGC GGTGCTCAAC GGGAATCCTG CTCTGCGAGG CTGGCCGTAC
     1021 GCTAGGTATA CTTGAGACCA CCCCAGGATA CATAGATTAC CACAACTCCG AGCCCTTCCA
     1081 CCTAGCGTGC TAACCACGCA CGCTATTGTT GTATAGGCTA GGTGGAGGCT CAGTGATGAT
     1141 AAGTCTGCGA TGGTGGATGC ATGTGTCATG GTCATAGCTG TTTCCTGTGT GAAATTGTTA
     1201 TCCGCTCAGA GGGCACAATC CTATTCCGCG CTATCCGACA ATCTCCAAGA CATTAGGTGG
     1261 AGTTCAGTTC GGCGTATGGC ATATGTCGCT GGAAAGAACA TGTGAGCAAA AGGCCAGCAA
     1321 AAGGCCAGGA ACCGTAAAAA GGCCGCGTTG CTGGCGTTac agctgggcgc gccccatgtc
     1381 agccgttaag tgttcctgtg tcactcaaaa ttgctttgag aggctctaag ggcttctcag
     1441 tgcgttacat ccctggcttg ttgtccacaa ccgttaaacc ttaaaggctt taaaagcctt
     1501 atatattctt ttttttctta taaaacttaa aaccttagag gctatttaag ttgctgattt
     1561 atattaattt tattgttcaa acatgagagc ttagtacgtg aaacatgaga gcttagtacg
     1621 ttagccatga gagcttagta cgttagccat gagggtttag ttcgttaaac atgagagctt
     1681 agtacgttaa acatgagagc ttagtacgtg aaacatgaga gcttagtacg tactatcaac
     1741 aggttgaact gctgatcttc agatcggcgc gccggccggc cGAAGATCCT TTGATCTTTT
     1801 CTACGGGGTC TGACGCTCTA TTCAACAAAG CCGCCGTCCC GTCAAGTCAG CGTAAATGGG
     1861 TAGGGGGCTT CAAATCGTCC CCCCATACGA TATAAGTTGT TACTAGTGCT TGGATTCTCA
     1921 CCAATAAAAA ACGCCCGGCG GCAACCGAGC GTTCTGAACA AATCCAGATG GAGTTCTGAG
     1981 GTCATTACTG GATCTATCAA CAGGAGTCCA AGCGAGCTCG ATATCAAATT ACGCCCCGCC
     2041 CTGCCACTCA TCGCAGTACT GTTGTAATTC ATTAAGCATT CTGCCGACAT GGAAGCCATC
     2101 ACAAACGGCA TGATGAACCT GAATCGCCAG CGGCATCAGC ACCTTGTCGC CTTGCGTATA
     2161 ATATTTGCCC ATGGTGAAAA CGGGGGCGAA GAAGTTGTCC ATATTGGCCA CGTTTAAATC
     2221 AAAACTGGTG AAACTCACCC AGGGATTGGC TGAGACGAAA AACATATTCT CAATAAACCC
     2281 TTTAGGGAAA TAGGCCAGGT TTTCACCGTA ACACGCCACA TCTTGCGAAT ATATGTGTAG
     2341 AAACTGCCGG AAATCGTCGT GGTATTCACT CCAGAGCGAT GAAAACGTTT CAGTTTGCTC
     2401 ATGGAAAACG GTGTAACAAG GGTGAACACT ATCCCATATC ACCAGCTCAC CGTCTTTCAT
     2461 TGCCATACGA AATTCCGGAT GAGCATTCAT CAGGCGGGCA AGAATGTGAA TAAAGGCCGG
     2521 ATAAAACTTG TGCTTATTTT TCTTTACGGT CTTTAAAAAG GCCGTAATAT CCAGCTGAAC
     2581 GGTCTGGTTA TAGGTACATT GAGCAACTGA CTGAAATGCC TCAAAATGTT CTTTACGATG
     2641 CCATTGGGAT ATATCAACGG TGGTATATCC AGTGATTTTT TTCTCCATTT TAGCTTCCTT
     2701 AGCTCCTGAA AATCTCGATA ACTCAAAAAA TACGCCCGGT AGTGATCTTA TTTCATTATG
     2761 GTGAAAGTTG GAACCTCTTA CGTGCCGATC AACGTCTCAT TGATACCTGA AACAAAACCC
     2821 ATCGTACGGC CAAGGAAGTC TCCAATAACT GTGATCCACC ACAAGCGCCA GGGTTTTCCC
     2881 AGTCACGACG TTGTAAAACG ACGGCCAGTC ATGCATAATC CGCACGCATC TGGAATAAGG
     2941 AAGTGCCATT CCGCCTGACC TTAGCGTGCG AACAGCACGC TATTGTTGTA TCATTACTCG
     3001 CATCCATTCT CAGGCTGTCT CGTCTCGTCT CCGAGGTCTC AGGAGAATGA GTCAGGGTCA
     3061 CGCGTAGGAC GCGTCGAGTA GGGTTTCTTG TCGACTCCAT GTCAGTTCCG CAGCCACACG
     3121 CCGTGTGAAG CTGGGGAGGT TCATTTGATA TGCCTCCTAA ATTTTTATCT AAAGTGAATT
     3181 TAGGAGGCTT ACTTGTCTGC TTTCTTCATT AGAATCAATC CTTTTTTAAA AGTCAATCCC
     3241 GTTTGTTGAA CTACTCTTTA ATAAAATAAT TTTTCCGTTC CCAATTCCAC ATTGCAATAA
     3301 TAGAAAATCC ATCTTCATCG GCTTTTTCGT CATCATCTGT ATGAATCAAA TCGCCTTCTT
     3361 CTGTGTCATC AAGGTTTAAT TTTTTATGTA TTTCTTTTAA CAAACCACCA TAGGAGATTA
     3421 ACCTTTTACG GTGTAAACCT TCCTCCAAAT CAGACAAACG TTTCAAATTC TTTTCTTCAT
     3481 CATCGGTCAT AAAATCCGTA TCCTTTACAG GATATTTTGC AGTTTCGTCA ATTGCCGATT
     3541 GTATATCCGA TTTATATTTA TTTTTCGGTC GAATCATTTG AACTTTTACA TTTGGATCAT
     3601 AGTCTAATTT CATTGCCTTT TTCCAAAATT GAATCCATTG TTTTTGATTC ACGTAGTTTT
     3661 CTGTATTCTT AAAATAAGTT GGTTCCACAC ATACCAATAC ATGCATGTGC TGATTATAAG
     3721 AATTATCTTT ATTATTTATT GTCACTTCCG TTGCACGCAT AAAACCAACA AGATTTTTAT
     3781 TAATTTTTTT ATATTGCATC ATTCGGCGAA ATCCTTGAGC CATATCTGAC AAACTCTTAT
     3841 TTAATTCTTC GCCATCATAA ACATTTTTAA CTGTTAATGT GAGAAACAAC CAACGAACTG
     3901 TTGGCTTTTG TTTAATAACT TCAGCAACAA CCTTTTGTGA CTGAATGCCA TGTTTCATTG
     3961 CTCTCCTCCA GTTGCACATT GGACAAAGCC TGGATTTACA AAACCACACT CGATACAACT
     4021 TTCTTTCGCC TGTTTCACGA TTTTGTTTAT ACTCTAATAT TTCAGCACAA TCTTTTACTC
     4081 TTTCAGCCTT TTTAAATTCA AGAATATGCA GAAGTTCAAA GTAATCAACA TTAGCGATTT
     4141 TCTTTTCTCT CCATGGCCTC ACTTTTCCAC TTTTTGTCTT GTCCACTAAA ACCCTTGATT
     4201 TTTCATCTGA ATAAATGCTA CTATTAGGAC ACATAATATT AAAAGAAACC CCCATCTATT
     4261 TAGTTATTTG TTTGGTCACT TATAACTTTA ACAGATGGGG TTTTTCTGTG CAACCAATTT
     4321 TAAGGGTTTT CAATACTTTA AAACACATAC ATACCAACAC TTCAACGCAC CTTTCAGCAA
     4381 CTAAAATAAA AATGACGTTA TTTCTATATG TATCAAGAAT AGAAAGAACT CGTTTTTCGC
     4441 TACGCTCAAA ACGCAAAAAA AGCACTCATT CGAGTGCTTT TTCTTATCGC TCCAAATCAT
     4501 GCGATTTTTT CCTCTTTGCT TTTCTTTGCT CACGAAGTTC TCGATCACGC TGCAAAACAT
     4561 CTTGAAGCGA AAAAGTATTC TTCTTTTCTT CCGATCGCTC ATGCTGACGC ACGAAAAGCC
     4621 CTCTAGGCGC ATAGGAACAA CTCCTAAATG CATGTGAGGG GTTTTCTCGT CCATGTGAAC
     4681 AGTCGCATAC GCAATATTTT GTTTCCCATA CTGCATTAAT GAATCGGCCA ACGCGCGGGG
     4741 AGAGGCGGTT TGCGTATTGG GCGCTCTTGC GCTTCCTCGC TCACTGACTC GCTGCGCTCG
     4801 GTCGTTCGGC TGCGGCGAGC GGTATCAGCT CACTCAAAGG CGGTAATACG GTTATCCACA
     4861 GAATCAGGGG CGCTAGCAAG GAGGATCCTT TAACTCTGGC AACCCTCAAA ATTGAATGAG
     4921 ACATGCTACA CCTCCGGATA ATAAATATAT ATAAACGTAT ATAGATTTCA TAAAGTCTAA
     4981 CACACTAGAC TTATTTACTT CGTAATTAAG TCGTTAAACC GTGTGCTCTA CGACCAAAAC
     5041 TATAAAACCT TTAAGAACTT TCTTTTTTTA CAAGAAAAAA GAAATTAGAT AAATCTCTCA
     5101 TATCTTTTAT TCAATAATCG CATCCGATTG CAGTATAAAT TTAACGATCA CTCATCATGT
     5161 TCATATTTAT CAGAGGTCGT GCTATAATTA TACTAATTTT ATAAGGAGGA AAAAATATGG
     5221 GCATTTTTAG TATTTTTGTA ATCAGCACAG TTCATTATCA ACCAAACAAA AAATAAGTGG
     5281 TTATAATGAA TCGTTAATAA GCAAAATTCA TATAACCAAA TTAAAGAGGG TTATAAATGA
     5341 ACGAGAAAAA TATAAAACAC AGTCAAAACT TTATTACTTC AAAACATAAT ATAGATAAAA
     5401 TAATGACAAA TATAAGATTA AATGAACATG ATAATATCTT TGAAATCGGC TCAGGAAAAG
     5461 GCCATTTTAC CCTTGAATTA GTAAAGAGGT GTAATTTCGT AACTGCCATT GAAATAGACC
     5521 ATAAATTATG CAAAACTACA GAAAATAAAC TTGTTGATCA CGATAATTTC CAAGTTTTAA
     5581 ACAAGGATAT ATTGCAGTTT AAATTTCCTA AAAACCAATC CTATAAAATA TATGGTAATA
     5641 TACCTTATAA CATAAGTACG GATATAATAC GCAAAATTGT TTTTGATAGT ATAGCTAATG
     5701 AGATTTATTT AATCGTGGAA TACGGGTTTG CTAAAAGATT ATTAAATACA AAACGCTCAT
     5761 TGGCATTACT TTTAATGGCA GAAGTTGATA TTTCTATATT AAGTATGGTT CCAAGAGAAT
     5821 ATTTTCATCC TAAACCTAAA GTGAATAGCT CACTTATCAG ATTAAGTAGA AAAAAATCAA
     5881 GAATATCACA CAAAGATAAA CAAAAGTATA ATTATTTCGT TATGAAATGG GTTAACAAAG
     5941 AATACAAGAA AATATTTACA AAAAATCAAT TTAACAATTC CTTAAAACAT GCAGGAATTG
     6001 ACGATTTAAA CAATATTAGC TTTGAACAAT TCTTATCTCT TTTCAATAGC TATAAATTAT
     6061 TTAATAAGTA AGCTTGTTAA GGGATGCATA AACTGCATCC CTTAACTTGT TTTTCGTGTG
     6121 CCTATTTTTT GTGAATCGAT TATGTCTTTT GCGCAGTCGG CCGCTATACC CTCGTCTCAA
     6181 CCAAAGCAAT CAACCCATCA ACCACCTGGT CGTTGGGATT GTCCTGACCG AAGCGGGACA
     6241 GGTCCACGAG CAGGCAATGC TTGTTGGGCA TGGTGAGGTG GATGTCTTTC ACTTCCGGCA
     6301 CGCAGCCGAG GACTTTTTGC GCCATATCGT AAAGTGTGTG CTGAACGGAT TCGCTTTCGT
     6361 GTTCAGCGAA AGAGGCGAGA AGGAGATTCC ttaagaccca ctttcacatt taagttgttt
     6421 ttctaatccg catatgatca attcaaggcc gaataagaag gctggctctg caccttggtg
     6481 atcaaataat tcgatagctt gtcgtaataa tggcggcata ctatcagtag taggtgtttc
     6541 cctttcttct ttagcgactt gatgctcttg atcttccaat acgcaaccta aagtaaaatg
     6601 ccccacagcg ctgagtgcat ataatgcatt ctctagtgaa aaaccttgtt ggcataaaaa
     6661 ggctaattga ttttcgagag tttcatactg tttttctgta ggccgtgtac ctaaatgtac
     6721 ttttgctcca tcgcgatgac ttagtaaagc acatctaaaa cttttagcgt tattacgtaa
     6781 aaaatcttgc cagctttccc cttctaaagg gcaaaagtga gtatggtgcc tatctaacat
     6841 ctcaatggct aaggcgtcga gcaaagcccg cttatttttt acatgccaat acaatgtagg
     6901 ctgctctaca cctagcttct gggcgagttt acgggttgtt aaaccttcga ttccgacctc
     6961 attaagcagc tctaatgcgc tgttaatcac tttactttta tctaatctag acatcatAAG
     7021 TAGACTGTTG CGCGTTGGGG GTAGCGCCGG CTAACAAAGA CGCCTGGTAC AGCAGGAGTA
     7081 TCAAACCCGT ACAAAGGCAA CATCCTCACT TCGGTGAata ttgaaagatc atgacgttat
     7141 gctatactga aacagttgtc atccctatca gtgatagaga taaaatagat ttacaaaaga
     7201 ttcggaggtt ttttaacATG ggttctcacc accaccacca tcacACATCT AGTAGTACGA
//
