# Supplementary material for: A genetic platform for a biocementation bacterium
Source: bioRxiv preprint, doi:10.64898/2025.12.05.692644, version 1 (2025-12-06)
Supplement: Plasmid Sequences [file 692644_file03.zip › Sporosarcina Plasmid Vectors/Promoter library variant plasmids/pGLU_511_66.gb]

LOCUS       pGLU_511_66             7260 bp ds-DNA     circular     02-DEC-2025
DEFINITION  .
FEATURES             Location/Qualifiers
     prokaryote t... 703..760
                     /label="TAmarelleT7"
                     /ApEinfo_revcolor="#f58a5e"
                     /ApEinfo_fwdcolor="#f58a5e"
     miscellaneous   774..1019
                     /label="oriT"
                     /ApEinfo_revcolor="#84b0dc"
                     /ApEinfo_fwdcolor="#84b0dc"
     miscellaneous   1043..1082
                     /label="UNSX"
                     /ApEinfo_revcolor="#9eafd2"
                     /ApEinfo_fwdcolor="#9eafd2"
     prokaryote p... 1083..1114
                     /label="L2U8H11"
                     /ApEinfo_revcolor="#75c6a9"
                     /ApEinfo_fwdcolor="#75c6a9"
     primer_bind     complement(1167..1187)
                     /label="M13-rev"
                     /ApEinfo_revcolor="#85dae9"
                     /ApEinfo_fwdcolor="#85dae9"
     primer_bind     complement(1171..1187)
                     /label="M13 rev"
                     /ApEinfo_revcolor="#c7b0e3"
                     /ApEinfo_fwdcolor="#c7b0e3"
     ori             1377..1765
                     /label="R6K ORI"
                     /ApEinfo_revcolor="#85dae9"
                     /ApEinfo_fwdcolor="#85dae9"
     terminator      1914..2008
                     /label="lambda t0 terminator"
                     /ApEinfo_revcolor="#faac61"
                     /ApEinfo_fwdcolor="#faac61"
     CDS             complement(2029..2688)
                     /label="cat"
                     /ApEinfo_revcolor="#ffef86"
                     /ApEinfo_fwdcolor="#ffef86"
     promoter        complement(2689..2791)
                     /label="Pcat"
                     /ApEinfo_revcolor="#9eafd2"
                     /ApEinfo_fwdcolor="#9eafd2"
     primer_bind     2892..2909
                     /label="M13-fwd"
                     /ApEinfo_revcolor="#85dae9"
                     /ApEinfo_fwdcolor="#85dae9"
     primer_bind     2893..2909
                     /label="M13 fwd"
                     /ApEinfo_revcolor="#d59687"
                     /ApEinfo_fwdcolor="#d59687"
     prokaryote t... 2962..2991
                     /label="L2U5H11"
                     /ApEinfo_revcolor="#f8d3a9"
                     /ApEinfo_fwdcolor="#f8d3a9"
     spacer          2992..3031
                     /label="UNS_1"
                     /ApEinfo_revcolor="#c6c9d1"
                     /ApEinfo_fwdcolor="#c6c9d1"
     miscellaneous   2992..3031
                     /label="UNS1"
                     /ApEinfo_revcolor="#9eafd2"
                     /ApEinfo_fwdcolor="#9eafd2"
     misc_feature    3055..3084
                     /label="F primer binding"
                     /ApEinfo_revcolor="#d6b295"
                     /ApEinfo_fwdcolor="#d6b295"
     Primer site     3055..3084
                     /label="F-skpp-asm-15-mer-2x"
                     /ApEinfo_revcolor="#f58a5e"
                     /ApEinfo_fwdcolor="#f58a5e"
     ORI barcode     3055..3134
                     /label="ORI_BC_30"
                     /ApEinfo_revcolor="#faac61"
                     /ApEinfo_fwdcolor="#faac61"
     Barcode         3085..3104
                     /label="BC.0030"
                     /ApEinfo_revcolor="#c6c9d1"
                     /ApEinfo_fwdcolor="#c6c9d1"
     Primer site     3105..3134
                     /label="R-skpp-asm-15-mer-2x"
                     /ApEinfo_revcolor="#f58a5e"
                     /ApEinfo_fwdcolor="#f58a5e"
     misc_feature    complement(3105..3134)
                     /label="R primer binding"
                     /ApEinfo_revcolor="#d6b295"
                     /ApEinfo_fwdcolor="#d6b295"
     ORI             3139..4870
                     /label="pTHT15 ORI"
                     /ApEinfo_revcolor="#f58a5e"
                     /ApEinfo_fwdcolor="#f58a5e"
     prokaryote p... 4884..5335
                     /label="PermC"
                     /ApEinfo_revcolor="#faac61"
                     /ApEinfo_fwdcolor="#faac61"
     RBS             5204..5214
                     /label="bsRBS"
                     /ApEinfo_revcolor="#b7e6d7"
                     /ApEinfo_fwdcolor="#b7e6d7"
     CDS             5337..6071
                     /label="ermC"
                     /ApEinfo_revcolor="#ffef86"
                     /ApEinfo_fwdcolor="#ffef86"
     prokaryote t... 6076..6161
                     /label="TermC"
                     /ApEinfo_revcolor="#f8d3a9"
                     /ApEinfo_fwdcolor="#f8d3a9"
     misc_feature    6170..6209
                     /label="UNS_8"
                     /ApEinfo_revcolor="#c6c9d1"
                     /ApEinfo_fwdcolor="#c6c9d1"
     prokaryote t... complement(6210..6390)
                     /label="TAmarelleT9"
                     /ApEinfo_revcolor="#f58a5e"
                     /ApEinfo_fwdcolor="#f58a5e"
     misc_feature    complement(6394..7017)
                     /label="tetR"
                     /ApEinfo_revcolor="#f58a5e"
                     /ApEinfo_fwdcolor="#f58a5e"
     prokaryote p... 7018..7117
                     /label="P19"
                     /ApEinfo_revcolor="#f58a5e"
                     /ApEinfo_fwdcolor="#f58a5e"
     prokaryote p... 7118..7217
                     /label="P21_c"
                     /ApEinfo_revcolor="#f58a5e"
                     /ApEinfo_fwdcolor="#f58a5e"
     misc_feature    7158..7176
                     /label="Tet Operator"
                     /ApEinfo_revcolor="#84b0dc"
                     /ApEinfo_fwdcolor="#84b0dc"
     NGS barcode     7245..7259
                     /label="Barcode 66"
                     /ApEinfo_revcolor="#faac61"
                     /ApEinfo_fwdcolor="#faac61"
     CDS             7260..698
                     /label="mScarlet-I"
                     /ApEinfo_revcolor="#ffef86"
                     /ApEinfo_fwdcolor="#ffef86"
ORIGIN
        1 TGGTGAGTAA GGGTGAAGCC GTGATTAAAG AGTTCATGCG CTTCAAAGTG CATATGGAGG
       61 GCTCAATGAA CGGCCATGAA TTTGAAATTG AAGGTGAAGG AGAAGGCCGT CCGTATGAGG
      121 GCACCCAGAC CGCCAAACTG AAAGTCACAA AGGGTGGCCC GCTGCCGTTT TCGTGGGATA
      181 TTTTATCCCC TCAATTCATG TACGGCAGCC GGGCGTTTAT TAAACACCCG GCGGATATCC
      241 CGGATTACTA TAAGCAATCT TTTCCAGAAG GCTTTAAATG GGAGCGCGTG ATGAATTTTG
      301 AAGACGGAGG TGCTGTTACC GTGACCCAGG ACACGAGCTT AGAAGACGGT ACCTTGATCT
      361 ATAAGGTAAA GCTGCGTGGT ACCAATTTCC CGCCGGATGG GCCAGTTATG CAGAAAAAGA
      421 CTATGGGCTG GGAAGCATCG ACGGAGCGTC TTTACCCCGA AGACGGCGTC CTGAAAGGCG
      481 ATATTAAAAT GGCCCTGCGA CTGAAAGACG GCGGTCGCTA CCTTGCAGAT TTCAAAACAA
      541 CGTATAAAGC GAAAAAACCT GTGCAGATGC CCGGGGCGTA CAACGTTGAT CGCAAACTAG
      601 ATATCACTTC ACACAACGAA GATTACACGG TAGTCGAACA GTATGAACGT AGCGAGGGGC
      661 GCCATAGCAC CGGAGGCATG GATGAACTCT ATAAATAAGC TTCGCTCGTG CTCGCCGCGA
      721 CCTTCCTCTT CATGCACCTC TTCGGCATCG GGCTGCACAA CGCTACAGAG GAGCTTTTCC
      781 GCTGCATAAC CCTGCTTCGG GGTCATTATA GCGATTTTTT CGGTATATCC ATCCTTTTTC
      841 GCACGATATA CAGGATTTTG CCAAAGGGTT CGTGTAGACT TTCCTTGGTG TATCCAACGG
      901 CGTCAGCCGG GCAGGATAGG TGAAGTAGGC CCACCCGCGA GCGGGTGTTC CTTCTTCACT
      961 GTCCCTTATT CGCACCTGGC GGTGCTCAAC GGGAATCCTG CTCTGCGAGG CTGGCCGTAC
     1021 GCTAGGTATA CTTGAGACCA CCCCAGGATA CATAGATTAC CACAACTCCG AGCCCTTCCA
     1081 CCTAGCGTGC TAACCACGCA CGCTATTGTT GTATAGGCTA GGTGGAGGCT CAGTGATGAT
     1141 AAGTCTGCGA TGGTGGATGC ATGTGTCATG GTCATAGCTG TTTCCTGTGT GAAATTGTTA
     1201 TCCGCTCAGA GGGCACAATC CTATTCCGCG CTATCCGACA ATCTCCAAGA CATTAGGTGG
     1261 AGTTCAGTTC GGCGTATGGC ATATGTCGCT GGAAAGAACA TGTGAGCAAA AGGCCAGCAA
     1321 AAGGCCAGGA ACCGTAAAAA GGCCGCGTTG CTGGCGTTac agctgggcgc gccccatgtc
     1381 agccgttaag tgttcctgtg tcactcaaaa ttgctttgag aggctctaag ggcttctcag
     1441 tgcgttacat ccctggcttg ttgtccacaa ccgttaaacc ttaaaggctt taaaagcctt
     1501 atatattctt ttttttctta taaaacttaa aaccttagag gctatttaag ttgctgattt
     1561 atattaattt tattgttcaa acatgagagc ttagtacgtg aaacatgaga gcttagtacg
     1621 ttagccatga gagcttagta cgttagccat gagggtttag ttcgttaaac atgagagctt
     1681 agtacgttaa acatgagagc ttagtacgtg aaacatgaga gcttagtacg tactatcaac
     1741 aggttgaact gctgatcttc agatcggcgc gccggccggc cGAAGATCCT TTGATCTTTT
     1801 CTACGGGGTC TGACGCTCTA TTCAACAAAG CCGCCGTCCC GTCAAGTCAG CGTAAATGGG
     1861 TAGGGGGCTT CAAATCGTCC CCCCATACGA TATAAGTTGT TACTAGTGCT TGGATTCTCA
     1921 CCAATAAAAA ACGCCCGGCG GCAACCGAGC GTTCTGAACA AATCCAGATG GAGTTCTGAG
     1981 GTCATTACTG GATCTATCAA CAGGAGTCCA AGCGAGCTCG ATATCAAATT ACGCCCCGCC
     2041 CTGCCACTCA TCGCAGTACT GTTGTAATTC ATTAAGCATT CTGCCGACAT GGAAGCCATC
     2101 ACAAACGGCA TGATGAACCT GAATCGCCAG CGGCATCAGC ACCTTGTCGC CTTGCGTATA
     2161 ATATTTGCCC ATGGTGAAAA CGGGGGCGAA GAAGTTGTCC ATATTGGCCA CGTTTAAATC
     2221 AAAACTGGTG AAACTCACCC AGGGATTGGC TGAGACGAAA AACATATTCT CAATAAACCC
     2281 TTTAGGGAAA TAGGCCAGGT TTTCACCGTA ACACGCCACA TCTTGCGAAT ATATGTGTAG
     2341 AAACTGCCGG AAATCGTCGT GGTATTCACT CCAGAGCGAT GAAAACGTTT CAGTTTGCTC
     2401 ATGGAAAACG GTGTAACAAG GGTGAACACT ATCCCATATC ACCAGCTCAC CGTCTTTCAT
     2461 TGCCATACGA AATTCCGGAT GAGCATTCAT CAGGCGGGCA AGAATGTGAA TAAAGGCCGG
     2521 ATAAAACTTG TGCTTATTTT TCTTTACGGT CTTTAAAAAG GCCGTAATAT CCAGCTGAAC
     2581 GGTCTGGTTA TAGGTACATT GAGCAACTGA CTGAAATGCC TCAAAATGTT CTTTACGATG
     2641 CCATTGGGAT ATATCAACGG TGGTATATCC AGTGATTTTT TTCTCCATTT TAGCTTCCTT
     2701 AGCTCCTGAA AATCTCGATA ACTCAAAAAA TACGCCCGGT AGTGATCTTA TTTCATTATG
     2761 GTGAAAGTTG GAACCTCTTA CGTGCCGATC AACGTCTCAT TGATACCTGA AACAAAACCC
     2821 ATCGTACGGC CAAGGAAGTC TCCAATAACT GTGATCCACC ACAAGCGCCA GGGTTTTCCC
     2881 AGTCACGACG TTGTAAAACG ACGGCCAGTC ATGCATAATC CGCACGCATC TGGAATAAGG
     2941 AAGTGCCATT CCGCCTGACC TTAGCGTGCG AACAGCACGC TATTGTTGTA TCATTACTCG
     3001 CATCCATTCT CAGGCTGTCT CGTCTCGTCT CCGAGGTCTC AGGAGAATGA GTCAGGGTCA
     3061 CGCGTAGGAC GCGTCGAGTA GGGTTTCTTG TCGACTCCAT GTCAGTTCCG CAGCCACACG
     3121 CCGTGTGAAG CTGGGGAGGT TCATTTGATA TGCCTCCTAA ATTTTTATCT AAAGTGAATT
     3181 TAGGAGGCTT ACTTGTCTGC TTTCTTCATT AGAATCAATC CTTTTTTAAA AGTCAATCCC
     3241 GTTTGTTGAA CTACTCTTTA ATAAAATAAT TTTTCCGTTC CCAATTCCAC ATTGCAATAA
     3301 TAGAAAATCC ATCTTCATCG GCTTTTTCGT CATCATCTGT ATGAATCAAA TCGCCTTCTT
     3361 CTGTGTCATC AAGGTTTAAT TTTTTATGTA TTTCTTTTAA CAAACCACCA TAGGAGATTA
     3421 ACCTTTTACG GTGTAAACCT TCCTCCAAAT CAGACAAACG TTTCAAATTC TTTTCTTCAT
     3481 CATCGGTCAT AAAATCCGTA TCCTTTACAG GATATTTTGC AGTTTCGTCA ATTGCCGATT
     3541 GTATATCCGA TTTATATTTA TTTTTCGGTC GAATCATTTG AACTTTTACA TTTGGATCAT
     3601 AGTCTAATTT CATTGCCTTT TTCCAAAATT GAATCCATTG TTTTTGATTC ACGTAGTTTT
     3661 CTGTATTCTT AAAATAAGTT GGTTCCACAC ATACCAATAC ATGCATGTGC TGATTATAAG
     3721 AATTATCTTT ATTATTTATT GTCACTTCCG TTGCACGCAT AAAACCAACA AGATTTTTAT
     3781 TAATTTTTTT ATATTGCATC ATTCGGCGAA ATCCTTGAGC CATATCTGAC AAACTCTTAT
     3841 TTAATTCTTC GCCATCATAA ACATTTTTAA CTGTTAATGT GAGAAACAAC CAACGAACTG
     3901 TTGGCTTTTG TTTAATAACT TCAGCAACAA CCTTTTGTGA CTGAATGCCA TGTTTCATTG
     3961 CTCTCCTCCA GTTGCACATT GGACAAAGCC TGGATTTACA AAACCACACT CGATACAACT
     4021 TTCTTTCGCC TGTTTCACGA TTTTGTTTAT ACTCTAATAT TTCAGCACAA TCTTTTACTC
     4081 TTTCAGCCTT TTTAAATTCA AGAATATGCA GAAGTTCAAA GTAATCAACA TTAGCGATTT
     4141 TCTTTTCTCT CCATGGCCTC ACTTTTCCAC TTTTTGTCTT GTCCACTAAA ACCCTTGATT
     4201 TTTCATCTGA ATAAATGCTA CTATTAGGAC ACATAATATT AAAAGAAACC CCCATCTATT
     4261 TAGTTATTTG TTTGGTCACT TATAACTTTA ACAGATGGGG TTTTTCTGTG CAACCAATTT
     4321 TAAGGGTTTT CAATACTTTA AAACACATAC ATACCAACAC TTCAACGCAC CTTTCAGCAA
     4381 CTAAAATAAA AATGACGTTA TTTCTATATG TATCAAGAAT AGAAAGAACT CGTTTTTCGC
     4441 TACGCTCAAA ACGCAAAAAA AGCACTCATT CGAGTGCTTT TTCTTATCGC TCCAAATCAT
     4501 GCGATTTTTT CCTCTTTGCT TTTCTTTGCT CACGAAGTTC TCGATCACGC TGCAAAACAT
     4561 CTTGAAGCGA AAAAGTATTC TTCTTTTCTT CCGATCGCTC ATGCTGACGC ACGAAAAGCC
     4621 CTCTAGGCGC ATAGGAACAA CTCCTAAATG CATGTGAGGG GTTTTCTCGT CCATGTGAAC
     4681 AGTCGCATAC GCAATATTTT GTTTCCCATA CTGCATTAAT GAATCGGCCA ACGCGCGGGG
     4741 AGAGGCGGTT TGCGTATTGG GCGCTCTTGC GCTTCCTCGC TCACTGACTC GCTGCGCTCG
     4801 GTCGTTCGGC TGCGGCGAGC GGTATCAGCT CACTCAAAGG CGGTAATACG GTTATCCACA
     4861 GAATCAGGGG CGCTAGCAAG GAGGATCCTT TAACTCTGGC AACCCTCAAA ATTGAATGAG
     4921 ACATGCTACA CCTCCGGATA ATAAATATAT ATAAACGTAT ATAGATTTCA TAAAGTCTAA
     4981 CACACTAGAC TTATTTACTT CGTAATTAAG TCGTTAAACC GTGTGCTCTA CGACCAAAAC
     5041 TATAAAACCT TTAAGAACTT TCTTTTTTTA CAAGAAAAAA GAAATTAGAT AAATCTCTCA
     5101 TATCTTTTAT TCAATAATCG CATCCGATTG CAGTATAAAT TTAACGATCA CTCATCATGT
     5161 TCATATTTAT CAGAGGTCGT GCTATAATTA TACTAATTTT ATAAGGAGGA AAAAATATGG
     5221 GCATTTTTAG TATTTTTGTA ATCAGCACAG TTCATTATCA ACCAAACAAA AAATAAGTGG
     5281 TTATAATGAA TCGTTAATAA GCAAAATTCA TATAACCAAA TTAAAGAGGG TTATAAATGA
     5341 ACGAGAAAAA TATAAAACAC AGTCAAAACT TTATTACTTC AAAACATAAT ATAGATAAAA
     5401 TAATGACAAA TATAAGATTA AATGAACATG ATAATATCTT TGAAATCGGC TCAGGAAAAG
     5461 GCCATTTTAC CCTTGAATTA GTAAAGAGGT GTAATTTCGT AACTGCCATT GAAATAGACC
     5521 ATAAATTATG CAAAACTACA GAAAATAAAC TTGTTGATCA CGATAATTTC CAAGTTTTAA
     5581 ACAAGGATAT ATTGCAGTTT AAATTTCCTA AAAACCAATC CTATAAAATA TATGGTAATA
     5641 TACCTTATAA CATAAGTACG GATATAATAC GCAAAATTGT TTTTGATAGT ATAGCTAATG
     5701 AGATTTATTT AATCGTGGAA TACGGGTTTG CTAAAAGATT ATTAAATACA AAACGCTCAT
     5761 TGGCATTACT TTTAATGGCA GAAGTTGATA TTTCTATATT AAGTATGGTT CCAAGAGAAT
     5821 ATTTTCATCC TAAACCTAAA GTGAATAGCT CACTTATCAG ATTAAGTAGA AAAAAATCAA
     5881 GAATATCACA CAAAGATAAA CAAAAGTATA ATTATTTCGT TATGAAATGG GTTAACAAAG
     5941 AATACAAGAA AATATTTACA AAAAATCAAT TTAACAATTC CTTAAAACAT GCAGGAATTG
     6001 ACGATTTAAA CAATATTAGC TTTGAACAAT TCTTATCTCT TTTCAATAGC TATAAATTAT
     6061 TTAATAAGTA AGCTTGTTAA GGGATGCATA AACTGCATCC CTTAACTTGT TTTTCGTGTG
     6121 CCTATTTTTT GTGAATCGAT TATGTCTTTT GCGCAGTCGG CCGCTATACC CTCGTCTCAA
     6181 CCAAAGCAAT CAACCCATCA ACCACCTGGT CGTTGGGATT GTCCTGACCG AAGCGGGACA
     6241 GGTCCACGAG CAGGCAATGC TTGTTGGGCA TGGTGAGGTG GATGTCTTTC ACTTCCGGCA
     6301 CGCAGCCGAG GACTTTTTGC GCCATATCGT AAAGTGTGTG CTGAACGGAT TCGCTTTCGT
     6361 GTTCAGCGAA AGAGGCGAGA AGGAGATTCC ttaagaccca ctttcacatt taagttgttt
     6421 ttctaatccg catatgatca attcaaggcc gaataagaag gctggctctg caccttggtg
     6481 atcaaataat tcgatagctt gtcgtaataa tggcggcata ctatcagtag taggtgtttc
     6541 cctttcttct ttagcgactt gatgctcttg atcttccaat acgcaaccta aagtaaaatg
     6601 ccccacagcg ctgagtgcat ataatgcatt ctctagtgaa aaaccttgtt ggcataaaaa
     6661 ggctaattga ttttcgagag tttcatactg tttttctgta ggccgtgtac ctaaatgtac
     6721 ttttgctcca tcgcgatgac ttagtaaagc acatctaaaa cttttagcgt tattacgtaa
     6781 aaaatcttgc cagctttccc cttctaaagg gcaaaagtga gtatggtgcc tatctaacat
     6841 ctcaatggct aaggcgtcga gcaaagcccg cttatttttt acatgccaat acaatgtagg
     6901 ctgctctaca cctagcttct gggcgagttt acgggttgtt aaaccttcga ttccgacctc
     6961 attaagcagc tctaatgcgc tgttaatcac tttactttta tctaatctag acatcatATA
     7021 TAGCACTCCT TTAAACTAAT TAATATTACT TTAGCACGTT CTGAAACATT TTGGGTTATT
     7081 TACCGTATAC TTGATTGTAA AACAAAAGGG AGGAAATcgc attccgaact atttttctat
     7141 ttgccgaagt attgacttcc ctatcagtga tagagagtat agtaaGAGGC CCGGAGGGTT
     7201 TGTAAAGGAG GTTTTTAATG ggttctcacc accaccacca tcacACTACA ACGGCATCAA
//
