# Supplementary material for: A genetic platform for a biocementation bacterium
Source: bioRxiv preprint, doi:10.64898/2025.12.05.692644, version 1 (2025-12-06)
Supplement: Plasmid Sequences [file 692644_file03.zip › Sporosarcina Plasmid Vectors/Promoter library variant plasmids/pGLU_511_9.gb]

LOCUS       pGLU_511_9              7260 bp ds-DNA     circular     02-DEC-2025
DEFINITION  .
FEATURES             Location/Qualifiers
     prokaryote t... 703..760
                     /label="TAmarelleT7"
                     /ApEinfo_revcolor="#f58a5e"
                     /ApEinfo_fwdcolor="#f58a5e"
     miscellaneous   774..1019
                     /label="oriT"
                     /ApEinfo_revcolor="#84b0dc"
                     /ApEinfo_fwdcolor="#84b0dc"
     miscellaneous   1043..1082
                     /label="UNSX"
                     /ApEinfo_revcolor="#9eafd2"
                     /ApEinfo_fwdcolor="#9eafd2"
     prokaryote p... 1083..1114
                     /label="L2U8H11"
                     /ApEinfo_revcolor="#75c6a9"
                     /ApEinfo_fwdcolor="#75c6a9"
     primer_bind     complement(1167..1187)
                     /label="M13-rev"
                     /ApEinfo_revcolor="#85dae9"
                     /ApEinfo_fwdcolor="#85dae9"
     primer_bind     complement(1171..1187)
                     /label="M13 rev"
                     /ApEinfo_revcolor="#c7b0e3"
                     /ApEinfo_fwdcolor="#c7b0e3"
     ori             1377..1765
                     /label="R6K ORI"
                     /ApEinfo_revcolor="#85dae9"
                     /ApEinfo_fwdcolor="#85dae9"
     terminator      1914..2008
                     /label="lambda t0 terminator"
                     /ApEinfo_revcolor="#faac61"
                     /ApEinfo_fwdcolor="#faac61"
     CDS             complement(2029..2688)
                     /label="cat"
                     /ApEinfo_revcolor="#ffef86"
                     /ApEinfo_fwdcolor="#ffef86"
     promoter        complement(2689..2791)
                     /label="Pcat"
                     /ApEinfo_revcolor="#9eafd2"
                     /ApEinfo_fwdcolor="#9eafd2"
     primer_bind     2892..2909
                     /label="M13-fwd"
                     /ApEinfo_revcolor="#85dae9"
                     /ApEinfo_fwdcolor="#85dae9"
     primer_bind     2893..2909
                     /label="M13 fwd"
                     /ApEinfo_revcolor="#d59687"
                     /ApEinfo_fwdcolor="#d59687"
     prokaryote t... 2962..2991
                     /label="L2U5H11"
                     /ApEinfo_revcolor="#f8d3a9"
                     /ApEinfo_fwdcolor="#f8d3a9"
     miscellaneous   2992..3031
                     /label="UNS1"
                     /ApEinfo_revcolor="#9eafd2"
                     /ApEinfo_fwdcolor="#9eafd2"
     spacer          2992..3031
                     /label="UNS_1"
                     /ApEinfo_revcolor="#c6c9d1"
                     /ApEinfo_fwdcolor="#c6c9d1"
     misc_feature    3055..3084
                     /label="F primer binding"
                     /ApEinfo_revcolor="#d6b295"
                     /ApEinfo_fwdcolor="#d6b295"
     Primer site     3055..3084
                     /label="F-skpp-asm-15-mer-2x"
                     /ApEinfo_revcolor="#f58a5e"
                     /ApEinfo_fwdcolor="#f58a5e"
     ORI barcode     3055..3134
                     /label="ORI_BC_30"
                     /ApEinfo_revcolor="#faac61"
                     /ApEinfo_fwdcolor="#faac61"
     Barcode         3085..3104
                     /label="BC.0030"
                     /ApEinfo_revcolor="#c6c9d1"
                     /ApEinfo_fwdcolor="#c6c9d1"
     Primer site     3105..3134
                     /label="R-skpp-asm-15-mer-2x"
                     /ApEinfo_revcolor="#f58a5e"
                     /ApEinfo_fwdcolor="#f58a5e"
     misc_feature    complement(3105..3134)
                     /label="R primer binding"
                     /ApEinfo_revcolor="#d6b295"
                     /ApEinfo_fwdcolor="#d6b295"
     ORI             3139..4870
                     /label="pTHT15 ORI"
                     /ApEinfo_revcolor="#f58a5e"
                     /ApEinfo_fwdcolor="#f58a5e"
     prokaryote p... 4884..5335
                     /label="PermC"
                     /ApEinfo_revcolor="#faac61"
                     /ApEinfo_fwdcolor="#faac61"
     RBS             5204..5214
                     /label="bsRBS"
                     /ApEinfo_revcolor="#b7e6d7"
                     /ApEinfo_fwdcolor="#b7e6d7"
     CDS             5337..6071
                     /label="ermC"
                     /ApEinfo_revcolor="#ffef86"
                     /ApEinfo_fwdcolor="#ffef86"
     prokaryote t... 6076..6161
                     /label="TermC"
                     /ApEinfo_revcolor="#f8d3a9"
                     /ApEinfo_fwdcolor="#f8d3a9"
     misc_feature    6170..6209
                     /label="UNS_8"
                     /ApEinfo_revcolor="#c6c9d1"
                     /ApEinfo_fwdcolor="#c6c9d1"
     prokaryote t... complement(6210..6390)
                     /label="TAmarelleT9"
                     /ApEinfo_revcolor="#f58a5e"
                     /ApEinfo_fwdcolor="#f58a5e"
     misc_feature    complement(6394..7017)
                     /label="tetR"
                     /ApEinfo_revcolor="#f58a5e"
                     /ApEinfo_fwdcolor="#f58a5e"
     prokaryote p... 7018..7117
                     /label="P0-2"
                     /ApEinfo_revcolor="#f58a5e"
                     /ApEinfo_fwdcolor="#f58a5e"
     prokaryote p... 7118..7217
                     /label="P1_c"
                     /ApEinfo_revcolor="#f58a5e"
                     /ApEinfo_fwdcolor="#f58a5e"
     misc_feature    7154..7172
                     /label="Tet Operator"
                     /ApEinfo_revcolor="#84b0dc"
                     /ApEinfo_fwdcolor="#84b0dc"
     NGS barcode     7245..7259
                     /label="Barcode 9"
                     /ApEinfo_revcolor="#faac61"
                     /ApEinfo_fwdcolor="#faac61"
     CDS             7260..698
                     /label="mScarlet-I"
                     /ApEinfo_revcolor="#ffef86"
                     /ApEinfo_fwdcolor="#ffef86"
ORIGIN
        1 TGGTGAGTAA GGGTGAAGCC GTGATTAAAG AGTTCATGCG CTTCAAAGTG CATATGGAGG
       61 GCTCAATGAA CGGCCATGAA TTTGAAATTG AAGGTGAAGG AGAAGGCCGT CCGTATGAGG
      121 GCACCCAGAC CGCCAAACTG AAAGTCACAA AGGGTGGCCC GCTGCCGTTT TCGTGGGATA
      181 TTTTATCCCC TCAATTCATG TACGGCAGCC GGGCGTTTAT TAAACACCCG GCGGATATCC
      241 CGGATTACTA TAAGCAATCT TTTCCAGAAG GCTTTAAATG GGAGCGCGTG ATGAATTTTG
      301 AAGACGGAGG TGCTGTTACC GTGACCCAGG ACACGAGCTT AGAAGACGGT ACCTTGATCT
      361 ATAAGGTAAA GCTGCGTGGT ACCAATTTCC CGCCGGATGG GCCAGTTATG CAGAAAAAGA
      421 CTATGGGCTG GGAAGCATCG ACGGAGCGTC TTTACCCCGA AGACGGCGTC CTGAAAGGCG
      481 ATATTAAAAT GGCCCTGCGA CTGAAAGACG GCGGTCGCTA CCTTGCAGAT TTCAAAACAA
      541 CGTATAAAGC GAAAAAACCT GTGCAGATGC CCGGGGCGTA CAACGTTGAT CGCAAACTAG
      601 ATATCACTTC ACACAACGAA GATTACACGG TAGTCGAACA GTATGAACGT AGCGAGGGGC
      661 GCCATAGCAC CGGAGGCATG GATGAACTCT ATAAATAAGC TTCGCTCGTG CTCGCCGCGA
      721 CCTTCCTCTT CATGCACCTC TTCGGCATCG GGCTGCACAA CGCTACAGAG GAGCTTTTCC
      781 GCTGCATAAC CCTGCTTCGG GGTCATTATA GCGATTTTTT CGGTATATCC ATCCTTTTTC
      841 GCACGATATA CAGGATTTTG CCAAAGGGTT CGTGTAGACT TTCCTTGGTG TATCCAACGG
      901 CGTCAGCCGG GCAGGATAGG TGAAGTAGGC CCACCCGCGA GCGGGTGTTC CTTCTTCACT
      961 GTCCCTTATT CGCACCTGGC GGTGCTCAAC GGGAATCCTG CTCTGCGAGG CTGGCCGTAC
     1021 GCTAGGTATA CTTGAGACCA CCCCAGGATA CATAGATTAC CACAACTCCG AGCCCTTCCA
     1081 CCTAGCGTGC TAACCACGCA CGCTATTGTT GTATAGGCTA GGTGGAGGCT CAGTGATGAT
     1141 AAGTCTGCGA TGGTGGATGC ATGTGTCATG GTCATAGCTG TTTCCTGTGT GAAATTGTTA
     1201 TCCGCTCAGA GGGCACAATC CTATTCCGCG CTATCCGACA ATCTCCAAGA CATTAGGTGG
     1261 AGTTCAGTTC GGCGTATGGC ATATGTCGCT GGAAAGAACA TGTGAGCAAA AGGCCAGCAA
     1321 AAGGCCAGGA ACCGTAAAAA GGCCGCGTTG CTGGCGTTac agctgggcgc gccccatgtc
     1381 agccgttaag tgttcctgtg tcactcaaaa ttgctttgag aggctctaag ggcttctcag
     1441 tgcgttacat ccctggcttg ttgtccacaa ccgttaaacc ttaaaggctt taaaagcctt
     1501 atatattctt ttttttctta taaaacttaa aaccttagag gctatttaag ttgctgattt
     1561 atattaattt tattgttcaa acatgagagc ttagtacgtg aaacatgaga gcttagtacg
     1621 ttagccatga gagcttagta cgttagccat gagggtttag ttcgttaaac atgagagctt
     1681 agtacgttaa acatgagagc ttagtacgtg aaacatgaga gcttagtacg tactatcaac
     1741 aggttgaact gctgatcttc agatcggcgc gccggccggc cGAAGATCCT TTGATCTTTT
     1801 CTACGGGGTC TGACGCTCTA TTCAACAAAG CCGCCGTCCC GTCAAGTCAG CGTAAATGGG
     1861 TAGGGGGCTT CAAATCGTCC CCCCATACGA TATAAGTTGT TACTAGTGCT TGGATTCTCA
     1921 CCAATAAAAA ACGCCCGGCG GCAACCGAGC GTTCTGAACA AATCCAGATG GAGTTCTGAG
     1981 GTCATTACTG GATCTATCAA CAGGAGTCCA AGCGAGCTCG ATATCAAATT ACGCCCCGCC
     2041 CTGCCACTCA TCGCAGTACT GTTGTAATTC ATTAAGCATT CTGCCGACAT GGAAGCCATC
     2101 ACAAACGGCA TGATGAACCT GAATCGCCAG CGGCATCAGC ACCTTGTCGC CTTGCGTATA
     2161 ATATTTGCCC ATGGTGAAAA CGGGGGCGAA GAAGTTGTCC ATATTGGCCA CGTTTAAATC
     2221 AAAACTGGTG AAACTCACCC AGGGATTGGC TGAGACGAAA AACATATTCT CAATAAACCC
     2281 TTTAGGGAAA TAGGCCAGGT TTTCACCGTA ACACGCCACA TCTTGCGAAT ATATGTGTAG
     2341 AAACTGCCGG AAATCGTCGT GGTATTCACT CCAGAGCGAT GAAAACGTTT CAGTTTGCTC
     2401 ATGGAAAACG GTGTAACAAG GGTGAACACT ATCCCATATC ACCAGCTCAC CGTCTTTCAT
     2461 TGCCATACGA AATTCCGGAT GAGCATTCAT CAGGCGGGCA AGAATGTGAA TAAAGGCCGG
     2521 ATAAAACTTG TGCTTATTTT TCTTTACGGT CTTTAAAAAG GCCGTAATAT CCAGCTGAAC
     2581 GGTCTGGTTA TAGGTACATT GAGCAACTGA CTGAAATGCC TCAAAATGTT CTTTACGATG
     2641 CCATTGGGAT ATATCAACGG TGGTATATCC AGTGATTTTT TTCTCCATTT TAGCTTCCTT
     2701 AGCTCCTGAA AATCTCGATA ACTCAAAAAA TACGCCCGGT AGTGATCTTA TTTCATTATG
     2761 GTGAAAGTTG GAACCTCTTA CGTGCCGATC AACGTCTCAT TGATACCTGA AACAAAACCC
     2821 ATCGTACGGC CAAGGAAGTC TCCAATAACT GTGATCCACC ACAAGCGCCA GGGTTTTCCC
     2881 AGTCACGACG TTGTAAAACG ACGGCCAGTC ATGCATAATC CGCACGCATC TGGAATAAGG
     2941 AAGTGCCATT CCGCCTGACC TTAGCGTGCG AACAGCACGC TATTGTTGTA TCATTACTCG
     3001 CATCCATTCT CAGGCTGTCT CGTCTCGTCT CCGAGGTCTC AGGAGAATGA GTCAGGGTCA
     3061 CGCGTAGGAC GCGTCGAGTA GGGTTTCTTG TCGACTCCAT GTCAGTTCCG CAGCCACACG
     3121 CCGTGTGAAG CTGGGGAGGT TCATTTGATA TGCCTCCTAA ATTTTTATCT AAAGTGAATT
     3181 TAGGAGGCTT ACTTGTCTGC TTTCTTCATT AGAATCAATC CTTTTTTAAA AGTCAATCCC
     3241 GTTTGTTGAA CTACTCTTTA ATAAAATAAT TTTTCCGTTC CCAATTCCAC ATTGCAATAA
     3301 TAGAAAATCC ATCTTCATCG GCTTTTTCGT CATCATCTGT ATGAATCAAA TCGCCTTCTT
     3361 CTGTGTCATC AAGGTTTAAT TTTTTATGTA TTTCTTTTAA CAAACCACCA TAGGAGATTA
     3421 ACCTTTTACG GTGTAAACCT TCCTCCAAAT CAGACAAACG TTTCAAATTC TTTTCTTCAT
     3481 CATCGGTCAT AAAATCCGTA TCCTTTACAG GATATTTTGC AGTTTCGTCA ATTGCCGATT
     3541 GTATATCCGA TTTATATTTA TTTTTCGGTC GAATCATTTG AACTTTTACA TTTGGATCAT
     3601 AGTCTAATTT CATTGCCTTT TTCCAAAATT GAATCCATTG TTTTTGATTC ACGTAGTTTT
     3661 CTGTATTCTT AAAATAAGTT GGTTCCACAC ATACCAATAC ATGCATGTGC TGATTATAAG
     3721 AATTATCTTT ATTATTTATT GTCACTTCCG TTGCACGCAT AAAACCAACA AGATTTTTAT
     3781 TAATTTTTTT ATATTGCATC ATTCGGCGAA ATCCTTGAGC CATATCTGAC AAACTCTTAT
     3841 TTAATTCTTC GCCATCATAA ACATTTTTAA CTGTTAATGT GAGAAACAAC CAACGAACTG
     3901 TTGGCTTTTG TTTAATAACT TCAGCAACAA CCTTTTGTGA CTGAATGCCA TGTTTCATTG
     3961 CTCTCCTCCA GTTGCACATT GGACAAAGCC TGGATTTACA AAACCACACT CGATACAACT
     4021 TTCTTTCGCC TGTTTCACGA TTTTGTTTAT ACTCTAATAT TTCAGCACAA TCTTTTACTC
     4081 TTTCAGCCTT TTTAAATTCA AGAATATGCA GAAGTTCAAA GTAATCAACA TTAGCGATTT
     4141 TCTTTTCTCT CCATGGCCTC ACTTTTCCAC TTTTTGTCTT GTCCACTAAA ACCCTTGATT
     4201 TTTCATCTGA ATAAATGCTA CTATTAGGAC ACATAATATT AAAAGAAACC CCCATCTATT
     4261 TAGTTATTTG TTTGGTCACT TATAACTTTA ACAGATGGGG TTTTTCTGTG CAACCAATTT
     4321 TAAGGGTTTT CAATACTTTA AAACACATAC ATACCAACAC TTCAACGCAC CTTTCAGCAA
     4381 CTAAAATAAA AATGACGTTA TTTCTATATG TATCAAGAAT AGAAAGAACT CGTTTTTCGC
     4441 TACGCTCAAA ACGCAAAAAA AGCACTCATT CGAGTGCTTT TTCTTATCGC TCCAAATCAT
     4501 GCGATTTTTT CCTCTTTGCT TTTCTTTGCT CACGAAGTTC TCGATCACGC TGCAAAACAT
     4561 CTTGAAGCGA AAAAGTATTC TTCTTTTCTT CCGATCGCTC ATGCTGACGC ACGAAAAGCC
     4621 CTCTAGGCGC ATAGGAACAA CTCCTAAATG CATGTGAGGG GTTTTCTCGT CCATGTGAAC
     4681 AGTCGCATAC GCAATATTTT GTTTCCCATA CTGCATTAAT GAATCGGCCA ACGCGCGGGG
     4741 AGAGGCGGTT TGCGTATTGG GCGCTCTTGC GCTTCCTCGC TCACTGACTC GCTGCGCTCG
     4801 GTCGTTCGGC TGCGGCGAGC GGTATCAGCT CACTCAAAGG CGGTAATACG GTTATCCACA
     4861 GAATCAGGGG CGCTAGCAAG GAGGATCCTT TAACTCTGGC AACCCTCAAA ATTGAATGAG
     4921 ACATGCTACA CCTCCGGATA ATAAATATAT ATAAACGTAT ATAGATTTCA TAAAGTCTAA
     4981 CACACTAGAC TTATTTACTT CGTAATTAAG TCGTTAAACC GTGTGCTCTA CGACCAAAAC
     5041 TATAAAACCT TTAAGAACTT TCTTTTTTTA CAAGAAAAAA GAAATTAGAT AAATCTCTCA
     5101 TATCTTTTAT TCAATAATCG CATCCGATTG CAGTATAAAT TTAACGATCA CTCATCATGT
     5161 TCATATTTAT CAGAGGTCGT GCTATAATTA TACTAATTTT ATAAGGAGGA AAAAATATGG
     5221 GCATTTTTAG TATTTTTGTA ATCAGCACAG TTCATTATCA ACCAAACAAA AAATAAGTGG
     5281 TTATAATGAA TCGTTAATAA GCAAAATTCA TATAACCAAA TTAAAGAGGG TTATAAATGA
     5341 ACGAGAAAAA TATAAAACAC AGTCAAAACT TTATTACTTC AAAACATAAT ATAGATAAAA
     5401 TAATGACAAA TATAAGATTA AATGAACATG ATAATATCTT TGAAATCGGC TCAGGAAAAG
     5461 GCCATTTTAC CCTTGAATTA GTAAAGAGGT GTAATTTCGT AACTGCCATT GAAATAGACC
     5521 ATAAATTATG CAAAACTACA GAAAATAAAC TTGTTGATCA CGATAATTTC CAAGTTTTAA
     5581 ACAAGGATAT ATTGCAGTTT AAATTTCCTA AAAACCAATC CTATAAAATA TATGGTAATA
     5641 TACCTTATAA CATAAGTACG GATATAATAC GCAAAATTGT TTTTGATAGT ATAGCTAATG
     5701 AGATTTATTT AATCGTGGAA TACGGGTTTG CTAAAAGATT ATTAAATACA AAACGCTCAT
     5761 TGGCATTACT TTTAATGGCA GAAGTTGATA TTTCTATATT AAGTATGGTT CCAAGAGAAT
     5821 ATTTTCATCC TAAACCTAAA GTGAATAGCT CACTTATCAG ATTAAGTAGA AAAAAATCAA
     5881 GAATATCACA CAAAGATAAA CAAAAGTATA ATTATTTCGT TATGAAATGG GTTAACAAAG
     5941 AATACAAGAA AATATTTACA AAAAATCAAT TTAACAATTC CTTAAAACAT GCAGGAATTG
     6001 ACGATTTAAA CAATATTAGC TTTGAACAAT TCTTATCTCT TTTCAATAGC TATAAATTAT
     6061 TTAATAAGTA AGCTTGTTAA GGGATGCATA AACTGCATCC CTTAACTTGT TTTTCGTGTG
     6121 CCTATTTTTT GTGAATCGAT TATGTCTTTT GCGCAGTCGG CCGCTATACC CTCGTCTCAA
     6181 CCAAAGCAAT CAACCCATCA ACCACCTGGT CGTTGGGATT GTCCTGACCG AAGCGGGACA
     6241 GGTCCACGAG CAGGCAATGC TTGTTGGGCA TGGTGAGGTG GATGTCTTTC ACTTCCGGCA
     6301 CGCAGCCGAG GACTTTTTGC GCCATATCGT AAAGTGTGTG CTGAACGGAT TCGCTTTCGT
     6361 GTTCAGCGAA AGAGGCGAGA AGGAGATTCC ttaagaccca ctttcacatt taagttgttt
     6421 ttctaatccg catatgatca attcaaggcc gaataagaag gctggctctg caccttggtg
     6481 atcaaataat tcgatagctt gtcgtaataa tggcggcata ctatcagtag taggtgtttc
     6541 cctttcttct ttagcgactt gatgctcttg atcttccaat acgcaaccta aagtaaaatg
     6601 ccccacagcg ctgagtgcat ataatgcatt ctctagtgaa aaaccttgtt ggcataaaaa
     6661 ggctaattga ttttcgagag tttcatactg tttttctgta ggccgtgtac ctaaatgtac
     6721 ttttgctcca tcgcgatgac ttagtaaagc acatctaaaa cttttagcgt tattacgtaa
     6781 aaaatcttgc cagctttccc cttctaaagg gcaaaagtga gtatggtgcc tatctaacat
     6841 ctcaatggct aaggcgtcga gcaaagcccg cttatttttt acatgccaat acaatgtagg
     6901 ctgctctaca cctagcttct gggcgagttt acgggttgtt aaaccttcga ttccgacctc
     6961 attaagcagc tctaatgcgc tgttaatcac tttactttta tctaatctag acatcatAAG
     7021 TAGACTGTTG CGCGTTGGGG GTAGCGCCGG CTAACAAAGA CGCCTGGTAC AGCAGGAGTA
     7081 TCAAACCCGT ACAAAGGCAA CATCCTCACT TCGGTGAttt tcagtataaa taagctatag
     7141 agtataggtg acttccctat cagtgataga gaCtataaaa ataaaaaact ttcatatact
     7201 taaggaggct ttccataATG ggttctcacc accaccacca tcacACAACT GGAACTGCAA
//
