# Supplementary material for: A genetic platform for a biocementation bacterium
Source: bioRxiv preprint, doi:10.64898/2025.12.05.692644, version 1 (2025-12-06)
Supplement: Plasmid Sequences [file 692644_file03.zip › Sporosarcina Plasmid Vectors/Promoter library variant plasmids/pGLU_511_107.gb]

LOCUS       pGLU_511_107            7165 bp ds-DNA     circular     02-DEC-2025
DEFINITION  .
FEATURES             Location/Qualifiers
ORIGIN
        1 TGGTGAGTAA GGGTGAAGCC GTGATTAAAG AGTTCATGCG CTTCAAAGTG CATATGGAGG
       61 GCTCAATGAA CGGCCATGAA TTTGAAATTG AAGGTGAAGG AGAAGGCCGT CCGTATGAGG
      121 GCACCCAGAC CGCCAAACTG AAAGTCACAA AGGGTGGCCC GCTGCCGTTT TCGTGGGATA
      181 TTTTATCCCC TCAATTCATG TACGGCAGCC GGGCGTTTAT TAAACACCCG GCGGATATCC
      241 CGGATTACTA TAAGCAATCT TTTCCAGAAG GCTTTAAATG GGAGCGCGTG ATGAATTTTG
      301 AAGACGGAGG TGCTGTTACC GTGACCCAGG ACACGAGCTT AGAAGACGGT ACCTTGATCT
      361 ATAAGGTAAA GCTGCGTGGT ACCAATTTCC CGCCGGATGG GCCAGTTATG CAGAAAAAGA
      421 CTATGGGCTG GGAAGCATCG ACGGAGCGTC TTTACCCCGA AGACGGCGTC CTGAAAGGCG
      481 ATATTAAAAT GGCCCTGCGA CTGAAAGACG GCGGTCGCTA CCTTGCAGAT TTCAAAACAA
      541 CGTATAAAGC GAAAAAACCT GTGCAGATGC CCGGGGCGTA CAACGTTGAT CGCAAACTAG
      601 ATATCACTTC ACACAACGAA GATTACACGG TAGTCGAACA GTATGAACGT AGCGAGGGGC
      661 GCCATAGCAC CGGAGGCATG GATGAACTCT ATAAATAAGC TTCGCTCGTG CTCGCCGCGA
      721 CCTTCCTCTT CATGCACCTC TTCGGCATCG GGCTGCACAA CGCTACAGAG GAGCTTTTCC
      781 GCTGCATAAC CCTGCTTCGG GGTCATTATA GCGATTTTTT CGGTATATCC ATCCTTTTTC
      841 GCACGATATA CAGGATTTTG CCAAAGGGTT CGTGTAGACT TTCCTTGGTG TATCCAACGG
      901 CGTCAGCCGG GCAGGATAGG TGAAGTAGGC CCACCCGCGA GCGGGTGTTC CTTCTTCACT
      961 GTCCCTTATT CGCACCTGGC GGTGCTCAAC GGGAATCCTG CTCTGCGAGG CTGGCCGTAC
     1021 GCTAGGTATA CTTGAGACCA CCCCAGGATA CATAGATTAC CACAACTCCG AGCCCTTCCA
     1081 CCTAGCGTGC TAACCACGCA CGCTATTGTT GTATAGGCTA GGTGGAGGCT CAGTGATGAT
     1141 AAGTCTGCGA TGGTGGATGC ATGTGTCATG GTCATAGCTG TTTCCTGTGT GAAATTGTTA
     1201 TCCGCTCAGA GGGCACAATC CTATTCCGCG CTATCCGACA ATCTCCAAGA CATTAGGTGG
     1261 AGTTCAGTTC GGCGTATGGC ATATGTCGCT GGAAAGAACA TGTGAGCAAA AGGCCAGCAA
     1321 AAGGCCAGGA ACCGTAAAAA GGCCGCGTTG CTGGCGTTac agctgggcgc gccccatgtc
     1381 agccgttaag tgttcctgtg tcactcaaaa ttgctttgag aggctctaag ggcttctcag
     1441 tgcgttacat ccctggcttg ttgtccacaa ccgttaaacc ttaaaggctt taaaagcctt
     1501 atatattctt ttttttctta taaaacttaa aaccttagag gctatttaag ttgctgattt
     1561 atattaattt tattgttcaa acatgagagc ttagtacgtg aaacatgaga gcttagtacg
     1621 ttagccatga gagcttagta cgttagccat gagggtttag ttcgttaaac atgagagctt
     1681 agtacgttaa acatgagagc ttagtacgtg aaacatgaga gcttagtacg tactatcaac
     1741 aggttgaact gctgatcttc agatcggcgc gccggccggc cGAAGATCCT TTGATCTTTT
     1801 CTACGGGGTC TGACGCTCTA TTCAACAAAG CCGCCGTCCC GTCAAGTCAG CGTAAATGGG
     1861 TAGGGGGCTT CAAATCGTCC CCCCATACGA TATAAGTTGT TACTAGTGCT TGGATTCTCA
     1921 CCAATAAAAA ACGCCCGGCG GCAACCGAGC GTTCTGAACA AATCCAGATG GAGTTCTGAG
     1981 GTCATTACTG GATCTATCAA CAGGAGTCCA AGCGAGCTCG ATATCAAATT ACGCCCCGCC
     2041 CTGCCACTCA TCGCAGTACT GTTGTAATTC ATTAAGCATT CTGCCGACAT GGAAGCCATC
     2101 ACAAACGGCA TGATGAACCT GAATCGCCAG CGGCATCAGC ACCTTGTCGC CTTGCGTATA
     2161 ATATTTGCCC ATGGTGAAAA CGGGGGCGAA GAAGTTGTCC ATATTGGCCA CGTTTAAATC
     2221 AAAACTGGTG AAACTCACCC AGGGATTGGC TGAGACGAAA AACATATTCT CAATAAACCC
     2281 TTTAGGGAAA TAGGCCAGGT TTTCACCGTA ACACGCCACA TCTTGCGAAT ATATGTGTAG
     2341 AAACTGCCGG AAATCGTCGT GGTATTCACT CCAGAGCGAT GAAAACGTTT CAGTTTGCTC
     2401 ATGGAAAACG GTGTAACAAG GGTGAACACT ATCCCATATC ACCAGCTCAC CGTCTTTCAT
     2461 TGCCATACGA AATTCCGGAT GAGCATTCAT CAGGCGGGCA AGAATGTGAA TAAAGGCCGG
     2521 ATAAAACTTG TGCTTATTTT TCTTTACGGT CTTTAAAAAG GCCGTAATAT CCAGCTGAAC
     2581 GGTCTGGTTA TAGGTACATT GAGCAACTGA CTGAAATGCC TCAAAATGTT CTTTACGATG
     2641 CCATTGGGAT ATATCAACGG TGGTATATCC AGTGATTTTT TTCTCCATTT TAGCTTCCTT
     2701 AGCTCCTGAA AATCTCGATA ACTCAAAAAA TACGCCCGGT AGTGATCTTA TTTCATTATG
     2761 GTGAAAGTTG GAACCTCTTA CGTGCCGATC AACGTCTCAT TGATACCTGA AACAAAACCC
     2821 ATCGTACGGC CAAGGAAGTC TCCAATAACT GTGATCCACC ACAAGCGCCA GGGTTTTCCC
     2881 AGTCACGACG TTGTAAAACG ACGGCCAGTC ATGCATAATC CGCACGCATC TGGAATAAGG
     2941 AAGTGCCATT CCGCCTGACC TTAGCGTGCG AACAGCACGC TATTGTTGTA TCATTACTCG
     3001 CATCCATTCT CAGGCTGTCT CGTCTCGTCT CCGAGGTCTC AGGAGAATGA GTCAGGGTCA
     3061 CGCGTAGGAC GCGTCGAGTA GGGTTTCTTG TCGACTCCAT GTCAGTTCCG CAGCCACACG
     3121 CCGTGTGAAG CTGGGGAGGT TCATTTGATA TGCCTCCTAA ATTTTTATCT AAAGTGAATT
     3181 TAGGAGGCTT ACTTGTCTGC TTTCTTCATT AGAATCAATC CTTTTTTAAA AGTCAATCCC
     3241 GTTTGTTGAA CTACTCTTTA ATAAAATAAT TTTTCCGTTC CCAATTCCAC ATTGCAATAA
     3301 TAGAAAATCC ATCTTCATCG GCTTTTTCGT CATCATCTGT ATGAATCAAA TCGCCTTCTT
     3361 CTGTGTCATC AAGGTTTAAT TTTTTATGTA TTTCTTTTAA CAAACCACCA TAGGAGATTA
     3421 ACCTTTTACG GTGTAAACCT TCCTCCAAAT CAGACAAACG TTTCAAATTC TTTTCTTCAT
     3481 CATCGGTCAT AAAATCCGTA TCCTTTACAG GATATTTTGC AGTTTCGTCA ATTGCCGATT
     3541 GTATATCCGA TTTATATTTA TTTTTCGGTC GAATCATTTG AACTTTTACA TTTGGATCAT
     3601 AGTCTAATTT CATTGCCTTT TTCCAAAATT GAATCCATTG TTTTTGATTC ACGTAGTTTT
     3661 CTGTATTCTT AAAATAAGTT GGTTCCACAC ATACCAATAC ATGCATGTGC TGATTATAAG
     3721 AATTATCTTT ATTATTTATT GTCACTTCCG TTGCACGCAT AAAACCAACA AGATTTTTAT
     3781 TAATTTTTTT ATATTGCATC ATTCGGCGAA ATCCTTGAGC CATATCTGAC AAACTCTTAT
     3841 TTAATTCTTC GCCATCATAA ACATTTTTAA CTGTTAATGT GAGAAACAAC CAACGAACTG
     3901 TTGGCTTTTG TTTAATAACT TCAGCAACAA CCTTTTGTGA CTGAATGCCA TGTTTCATTG
     3961 CTCTCCTCCA GTTGCACATT GGACAAAGCC TGGATTTACA AAACCACACT CGATACAACT
     4021 TTCTTTCGCC TGTTTCACGA TTTTGTTTAT ACTCTAATAT TTCAGCACAA TCTTTTACTC
     4081 TTTCAGCCTT TTTAAATTCA AGAATATGCA GAAGTTCAAA GTAATCAACA TTAGCGATTT
     4141 TCTTTTCTCT CCATGGCCTC ACTTTTCCAC TTTTTGTCTT GTCCACTAAA ACCCTTGATT
     4201 TTTCATCTGA ATAAATGCTA CTATTAGGAC ACATAATATT AAAAGAAACC CCCATCTATT
     4261 TAGTTATTTG TTTGGTCACT TATAACTTTA ACAGATGGGG TTTTTCTGTG CAACCAATTT
     4321 TAAGGGTTTT CAATACTTTA AAACACATAC ATACCAACAC TTCAACGCAC CTTTCAGCAA
     4381 CTAAAATAAA AATGACGTTA TTTCTATATG TATCAAGAAT AGAAAGAACT CGTTTTTCGC
     4441 TACGCTCAAA ACGCAAAAAA AGCACTCATT CGAGTGCTTT TTCTTATCGC TCCAAATCAT
     4501 GCGATTTTTT CCTCTTTGCT TTTCTTTGCT CACGAAGTTC TCGATCACGC TGCAAAACAT
     4561 CTTGAAGCGA AAAAGTATTC TTCTTTTCTT CCGATCGCTC ATGCTGACGC ACGAAAAGCC
     4621 CTCTAGGCGC ATAGGAACAA CTCCTAAATG CATGTGAGGG GTTTTCTCGT CCATGTGAAC
     4681 AGTCGCATAC GCAATATTTT GTTTCCCATA CTGCATTAAT GAATCGGCCA ACGCGCGGGG
     4741 AGAGGCGGTT TGCGTATTGG GCGCTCTTGC GCTTCCTCGC TCACTGACTC GCTGCGCTCG
     4801 GTCGTTCGGC TGCGGCGAGC GGTATCAGCT CACTCAAAGG CGGTAATACG GTTATCCACA
     4861 GAATCAGGGG CGCTAGCAAG GAGGATCCTT TAACTCTGGC AACCCTCAAA ATTGAATGAG
     4921 ACATGCTACA CCTCCGGATA ATAAATATAT ATAAACGTAT ATAGATTTCA TAAAGTCTAA
     4981 CACACTAGAC TTATTTACTT CGTAATTAAG TCGTTAAACC GTGTGCTCTA CGACCAAAAC
     5041 TATAAAACCT TTAAGAACTT TCTTTTTTTA CAAGAAAAAA GAAATTAGAT AAATCTCTCA
     5101 TATCTTTTAT TCAATAATCG CATCCGATTG CAGTATAAAT TTAACGATCA CTCATCATGT
     5161 TCATATTTAT CAGAGGTCGT GCTATAATTA TACTAATTTT ATAAGGAGGA AAAAATATGG
     5221 GCATTTTTAG TATTTTTGTA ATCAGCACAG TTCATTATCA ACCAAACAAA AAATAAGTGG
     5281 TTATAATGAA TCGTTAATAA GCAAAATTCA TATAACCAAA TTAAAGAGGG TTATAAATGA
     5341 ACGAGAAAAA TATAAAACAC AGTCAAAACT TTATTACTTC AAAACATAAT ATAGATAAAA
     5401 TAATGACAAA TATAAGATTA AATGAACATG ATAATATCTT TGAAATCGGC TCAGGAAAAG
     5461 GCCATTTTAC CCTTGAATTA GTAAAGAGGT GTAATTTCGT AACTGCCATT GAAATAGACC
     5521 ATAAATTATG CAAAACTACA GAAAATAAAC TTGTTGATCA CGATAATTTC CAAGTTTTAA
     5581 ACAAGGATAT ATTGCAGTTT AAATTTCCTA AAAACCAATC CTATAAAATA TATGGTAATA
     5641 TACCTTATAA CATAAGTACG GATATAATAC GCAAAATTGT TTTTGATAGT ATAGCTAATG
     5701 AGATTTATTT AATCGTGGAA TACGGGTTTG CTAAAAGATT ATTAAATACA AAACGCTCAT
     5761 TGGCATTACT TTTAATGGCA GAAGTTGATA TTTCTATATT AAGTATGGTT CCAAGAGAAT
     5821 ATTTTCATCC TAAACCTAAA GTGAATAGCT CACTTATCAG ATTAAGTAGA AAAAAATCAA
     5881 GAATATCACA CAAAGATAAA CAAAAGTATA ATTATTTCGT TATGAAATGG GTTAACAAAG
     5941 AATACAAGAA AATATTTACA AAAAATCAAT TTAACAATTC CTTAAAACAT GCAGGAATTG
     6001 ACGATTTAAA CAATATTAGC TTTGAACAAT TCTTATCTCT TTTCAATAGC TATAAATTAT
     6061 TTAATAAGTA AGCTTGTTAA GGGATGCATA AACTGCATCC CTTAACTTGT TTTTCGTGTG
     6121 CCTATTTTTT GTGAATCGAT TATGTCTTTT GCGCAGTCGG CCGCTATACC CTCGTCTCAA
     6181 CCAAAGCAAT CAACCCATCA ACCACCTGGT CGTTGGGATT GTCCTGACCG AAGCGGGACA
     6241 GGTCCACGAG CAGGCAATGC TTGTTGGGCA TGGTGAGGTG GATGTCTTTC ACTTCCGGCA
     6301 CGCAGCCGAG GACTTTTTGC GCCATATCGT AAAGTGTGTG CTGAACGGAT TCGCTTTCGT
     6361 GTTCAGCGAA AGAGGCGAGA AGGAGATTCC ttaagaccca ctttcacatt taagttgttt
     6421 ttctaatccg catatgatca attcaaggcc gaataagaag gctggctctg caccttggtg
     6481 atcaaataat tcgatagctt gtcgtaataa tggcggcata ctatcagtag taggtgtttc
     6541 cctttcttct ttagcgactt gatgctcttg atcttccaat acgcaaccta aagtaaaatg
     6601 ccccacagcg ctgagtgcat ataatgcatt ctctagtgaa aaaccttgtt ggcataaaaa
     6661 ggctaattga ttttcgagag tttcatactg tttttctgta ggccgtgtac ctaaatgtac
     6721 ttttgctcca tcgcgatgac ttagtaaagc acatctaaaa cttttagcgt tattacgtaa
     6781 aaaatcttgc cagctttccc cttctaaagg gcaaaagtga gtatggtgcc tatctaacat
     6841 ctcaatggct aaggcgtcga gcaaagcccg cttatttttt acatgccaat acaatgtagg
     6901 ctgctctaca cctagcttct gggcgagttt acgggttgtt aaaccttcga ttccgacctc
     6961 attaagcagc tctaatgcgc tgttaatcac tttactttta tctaatctag acatcatTTT
     7021 AAATTTCCTC CCTTTTGTTT TACAATCAAG TATACGGTAA ATAACCCAAA ATGTTTCAGA
     7081 ACGTGCTAAA GTAATATTAA TTAGTTTAAA GGAGTGCTAT ATATGggttc tcaccaccac
     7141 caccatcacA GCACAGGTAC GAGCA
//
