# Supplementary material for: A genetic platform for a biocementation bacterium
Source: bioRxiv preprint, doi:10.64898/2025.12.05.692644, version 1 (2025-12-06)
Supplement: Plasmid Sequences [file 692644_file03.zip › Sporosarcina Plasmid Vectors/Promoter library variant plasmids/pGLU_511_18.gb]

LOCUS       pGLU_511_18             7260 bp ds-DNA     circular     02-DEC-2025
DEFINITION  .
FEATURES             Location/Qualifiers
     prokaryote t... 703..760
                     /label="TAmarelleT7"
                     /ApEinfo_revcolor="#f58a5e"
                     /ApEinfo_fwdcolor="#f58a5e"
     miscellaneous   774..1019
                     /label="oriT"
                     /ApEinfo_revcolor="#84b0dc"
                     /ApEinfo_fwdcolor="#84b0dc"
     miscellaneous   1043..1082
                     /label="UNSX"
                     /ApEinfo_revcolor="#9eafd2"
                     /ApEinfo_fwdcolor="#9eafd2"
     prokaryote p... 1083..1114
                     /label="L2U8H11"
                     /ApEinfo_revcolor="#75c6a9"
                     /ApEinfo_fwdcolor="#75c6a9"
     primer_bind     complement(1167..1187)
                     /label="M13-rev"
                     /ApEinfo_revcolor="#85dae9"
                     /ApEinfo_fwdcolor="#85dae9"
     primer_bind     complement(1171..1187)
                     /label="M13 rev"
                     /ApEinfo_revcolor="#c7b0e3"
                     /ApEinfo_fwdcolor="#c7b0e3"
     ori             1377..1765
                     /label="R6K ORI"
                     /ApEinfo_revcolor="#85dae9"
                     /ApEinfo_fwdcolor="#85dae9"
     terminator      1914..2008
                     /label="lambda t0 terminator"
                     /ApEinfo_revcolor="#faac61"
                     /ApEinfo_fwdcolor="#faac61"
     CDS             complement(2029..2688)
                     /label="cat"
                     /ApEinfo_revcolor="#ffef86"
                     /ApEinfo_fwdcolor="#ffef86"
     promoter        complement(2689..2791)
                     /label="Pcat"
                     /ApEinfo_revcolor="#9eafd2"
                     /ApEinfo_fwdcolor="#9eafd2"
     primer_bind     2892..2909
                     /label="M13-fwd"
                     /ApEinfo_revcolor="#85dae9"
                     /ApEinfo_fwdcolor="#85dae9"
     primer_bind     2893..2909
                     /label="M13 fwd"
                     /ApEinfo_revcolor="#d59687"
                     /ApEinfo_fwdcolor="#d59687"
     prokaryote t... 2962..2991
                     /label="L2U5H11"
                     /ApEinfo_revcolor="#f8d3a9"
                     /ApEinfo_fwdcolor="#f8d3a9"
     spacer          2992..3031
                     /label="UNS_1"
                     /ApEinfo_revcolor="#c6c9d1"
                     /ApEinfo_fwdcolor="#c6c9d1"
     miscellaneous   2992..3031
                     /label="UNS1"
                     /ApEinfo_revcolor="#9eafd2"
                     /ApEinfo_fwdcolor="#9eafd2"
     Primer site     3055..3084
                     /label="F-skpp-asm-15-mer-2x"
                     /ApEinfo_revcolor="#f58a5e"
                     /ApEinfo_fwdcolor="#f58a5e"
     misc_feature    3055..3084
                     /label="F primer binding"
                     /ApEinfo_revcolor="#d6b295"
                     /ApEinfo_fwdcolor="#d6b295"
     ORI barcode     3055..3134
                     /label="ORI_BC_30"
                     /ApEinfo_revcolor="#faac61"
                     /ApEinfo_fwdcolor="#faac61"
     Barcode         3085..3104
                     /label="BC.0030"
                     /ApEinfo_revcolor="#c6c9d1"
                     /ApEinfo_fwdcolor="#c6c9d1"
     Primer site     3105..3134
                     /label="R-skpp-asm-15-mer-2x"
                     /ApEinfo_revcolor="#f58a5e"
                     /ApEinfo_fwdcolor="#f58a5e"
     misc_feature    complement(3105..3134)
                     /label="R primer binding"
                     /ApEinfo_revcolor="#d6b295"
                     /ApEinfo_fwdcolor="#d6b295"
     ORI             3139..4870
                     /label="pTHT15 ORI"
                     /ApEinfo_revcolor="#f58a5e"
                     /ApEinfo_fwdcolor="#f58a5e"
     prokaryote p... 4884..5335
                     /label="PermC"
                     /ApEinfo_revcolor="#faac61"
                     /ApEinfo_fwdcolor="#faac61"
     RBS             5204..5214
                     /label="bsRBS"
                     /ApEinfo_revcolor="#b7e6d7"
                     /ApEinfo_fwdcolor="#b7e6d7"
     CDS             5337..6071
                     /label="ermC"
                     /ApEinfo_revcolor="#ffef86"
                     /ApEinfo_fwdcolor="#ffef86"
     prokaryote t... 6076..6161
                     /label="TermC"
                     /ApEinfo_revcolor="#f8d3a9"
                     /ApEinfo_fwdcolor="#f8d3a9"
     misc_feature    6170..6209
                     /label="UNS_8"
                     /ApEinfo_revcolor="#c6c9d1"
                     /ApEinfo_fwdcolor="#c6c9d1"
     prokaryote t... complement(6210..6390)
                     /label="TAmarelleT9"
                     /ApEinfo_revcolor="#f58a5e"
                     /ApEinfo_fwdcolor="#f58a5e"
     misc_feature    complement(6394..7017)
                     /label="tetR"
                     /ApEinfo_revcolor="#f58a5e"
                     /ApEinfo_fwdcolor="#f58a5e"
     prokaryote p... 7018..7117
                     /label="P19"
                     /ApEinfo_revcolor="#f58a5e"
                     /ApEinfo_fwdcolor="#f58a5e"
     prokaryote p... 7118..7217
                     /label="P1_dc"
                     /ApEinfo_revcolor="#f58a5e"
                     /ApEinfo_fwdcolor="#f58a5e"
     misc_feature    7127..7145
                     /label="Tet Operator"
                     /ApEinfo_revcolor="#84b0dc"
                     /ApEinfo_fwdcolor="#84b0dc"
     misc_feature    7154..7172
                     /label="Tet Operator"
                     /ApEinfo_revcolor="#84b0dc"
                     /ApEinfo_fwdcolor="#84b0dc"
     NGS barcode     7245..7259
                     /label="Barcode 18"
                     /ApEinfo_revcolor="#faac61"
                     /ApEinfo_fwdcolor="#faac61"
     CDS             7260..698
                     /label="mScarlet-I"
                     /ApEinfo_revcolor="#ffef86"
                     /ApEinfo_fwdcolor="#ffef86"
ORIGIN
        1 TGGTGAGTAA GGGTGAAGCC GTGATTAAAG AGTTCATGCG CTTCAAAGTG CATATGGAGG
       61 GCTCAATGAA CGGCCATGAA TTTGAAATTG AAGGTGAAGG AGAAGGCCGT CCGTATGAGG
      121 GCACCCAGAC CGCCAAACTG AAAGTCACAA AGGGTGGCCC GCTGCCGTTT TCGTGGGATA
      181 TTTTATCCCC TCAATTCATG TACGGCAGCC GGGCGTTTAT TAAACACCCG GCGGATATCC
      241 CGGATTACTA TAAGCAATCT TTTCCAGAAG GCTTTAAATG GGAGCGCGTG ATGAATTTTG
      301 AAGACGGAGG TGCTGTTACC GTGACCCAGG ACACGAGCTT AGAAGACGGT ACCTTGATCT
      361 ATAAGGTAAA GCTGCGTGGT ACCAATTTCC CGCCGGATGG GCCAGTTATG CAGAAAAAGA
      421 CTATGGGCTG GGAAGCATCG ACGGAGCGTC TTTACCCCGA AGACGGCGTC CTGAAAGGCG
      481 ATATTAAAAT GGCCCTGCGA CTGAAAGACG GCGGTCGCTA CCTTGCAGAT TTCAAAACAA
      541 CGTATAAAGC GAAAAAACCT GTGCAGATGC CCGGGGCGTA CAACGTTGAT CGCAAACTAG
      601 ATATCACTTC ACACAACGAA GATTACACGG TAGTCGAACA GTATGAACGT AGCGAGGGGC
      661 GCCATAGCAC CGGAGGCATG GATGAACTCT ATAAATAAGC TTCGCTCGTG CTCGCCGCGA
      721 CCTTCCTCTT CATGCACCTC TTCGGCATCG GGCTGCACAA CGCTACAGAG GAGCTTTTCC
      781 GCTGCATAAC CCTGCTTCGG GGTCATTATA GCGATTTTTT CGGTATATCC ATCCTTTTTC
      841 GCACGATATA CAGGATTTTG CCAAAGGGTT CGTGTAGACT TTCCTTGGTG TATCCAACGG
      901 CGTCAGCCGG GCAGGATAGG TGAAGTAGGC CCACCCGCGA GCGGGTGTTC CTTCTTCACT
      961 GTCCCTTATT CGCACCTGGC GGTGCTCAAC GGGAATCCTG CTCTGCGAGG CTGGCCGTAC
     1021 GCTAGGTATA CTTGAGACCA CCCCAGGATA CATAGATTAC CACAACTCCG AGCCCTTCCA
     1081 CCTAGCGTGC TAACCACGCA CGCTATTGTT GTATAGGCTA GGTGGAGGCT CAGTGATGAT
     1141 AAGTCTGCGA TGGTGGATGC ATGTGTCATG GTCATAGCTG TTTCCTGTGT GAAATTGTTA
     1201 TCCGCTCAGA GGGCACAATC CTATTCCGCG CTATCCGACA ATCTCCAAGA CATTAGGTGG
     1261 AGTTCAGTTC GGCGTATGGC ATATGTCGCT GGAAAGAACA TGTGAGCAAA AGGCCAGCAA
     1321 AAGGCCAGGA ACCGTAAAAA GGCCGCGTTG CTGGCGTTac agctgggcgc gccccatgtc
     1381 agccgttaag tgttcctgtg tcactcaaaa ttgctttgag aggctctaag ggcttctcag
     1441 tgcgttacat ccctggcttg ttgtccacaa ccgttaaacc ttaaaggctt taaaagcctt
     1501 atatattctt ttttttctta taaaacttaa aaccttagag gctatttaag ttgctgattt
     1561 atattaattt tattgttcaa acatgagagc ttagtacgtg aaacatgaga gcttagtacg
     1621 ttagccatga gagcttagta cgttagccat gagggtttag ttcgttaaac atgagagctt
     1681 agtacgttaa acatgagagc ttagtacgtg aaacatgaga gcttagtacg tactatcaac
     1741 aggttgaact gctgatcttc agatcggcgc gccggccggc cGAAGATCCT TTGATCTTTT
     1801 CTACGGGGTC TGACGCTCTA TTCAACAAAG CCGCCGTCCC GTCAAGTCAG CGTAAATGGG
     1861 TAGGGGGCTT CAAATCGTCC CCCCATACGA TATAAGTTGT TACTAGTGCT TGGATTCTCA
     1921 CCAATAAAAA ACGCCCGGCG GCAACCGAGC GTTCTGAACA AATCCAGATG GAGTTCTGAG
     1981 GTCATTACTG GATCTATCAA CAGGAGTCCA AGCGAGCTCG ATATCAAATT ACGCCCCGCC
     2041 CTGCCACTCA TCGCAGTACT GTTGTAATTC ATTAAGCATT CTGCCGACAT GGAAGCCATC
     2101 ACAAACGGCA TGATGAACCT GAATCGCCAG CGGCATCAGC ACCTTGTCGC CTTGCGTATA
     2161 ATATTTGCCC ATGGTGAAAA CGGGGGCGAA GAAGTTGTCC ATATTGGCCA CGTTTAAATC
     2221 AAAACTGGTG AAACTCACCC AGGGATTGGC TGAGACGAAA AACATATTCT CAATAAACCC
     2281 TTTAGGGAAA TAGGCCAGGT TTTCACCGTA ACACGCCACA TCTTGCGAAT ATATGTGTAG
     2341 AAACTGCCGG AAATCGTCGT GGTATTCACT CCAGAGCGAT GAAAACGTTT CAGTTTGCTC
     2401 ATGGAAAACG GTGTAACAAG GGTGAACACT ATCCCATATC ACCAGCTCAC CGTCTTTCAT
     2461 TGCCATACGA AATTCCGGAT GAGCATTCAT CAGGCGGGCA AGAATGTGAA TAAAGGCCGG
     2521 ATAAAACTTG TGCTTATTTT TCTTTACGGT CTTTAAAAAG GCCGTAATAT CCAGCTGAAC
     2581 GGTCTGGTTA TAGGTACATT GAGCAACTGA CTGAAATGCC TCAAAATGTT CTTTACGATG
     2641 CCATTGGGAT ATATCAACGG TGGTATATCC AGTGATTTTT TTCTCCATTT TAGCTTCCTT
     2701 AGCTCCTGAA AATCTCGATA ACTCAAAAAA TACGCCCGGT AGTGATCTTA TTTCATTATG
     2761 GTGAAAGTTG GAACCTCTTA CGTGCCGATC AACGTCTCAT TGATACCTGA AACAAAACCC
     2821 ATCGTACGGC CAAGGAAGTC TCCAATAACT GTGATCCACC ACAAGCGCCA GGGTTTTCCC
     2881 AGTCACGACG TTGTAAAACG ACGGCCAGTC ATGCATAATC CGCACGCATC TGGAATAAGG
     2941 AAGTGCCATT CCGCCTGACC TTAGCGTGCG AACAGCACGC TATTGTTGTA TCATTACTCG
     3001 CATCCATTCT CAGGCTGTCT CGTCTCGTCT CCGAGGTCTC AGGAGAATGA GTCAGGGTCA
     3061 CGCGTAGGAC GCGTCGAGTA GGGTTTCTTG TCGACTCCAT GTCAGTTCCG CAGCCACACG
     3121 CCGTGTGAAG CTGGGGAGGT TCATTTGATA TGCCTCCTAA ATTTTTATCT AAAGTGAATT
     3181 TAGGAGGCTT ACTTGTCTGC TTTCTTCATT AGAATCAATC CTTTTTTAAA AGTCAATCCC
     3241 GTTTGTTGAA CTACTCTTTA ATAAAATAAT TTTTCCGTTC CCAATTCCAC ATTGCAATAA
     3301 TAGAAAATCC ATCTTCATCG GCTTTTTCGT CATCATCTGT ATGAATCAAA TCGCCTTCTT
     3361 CTGTGTCATC AAGGTTTAAT TTTTTATGTA TTTCTTTTAA CAAACCACCA TAGGAGATTA
     3421 ACCTTTTACG GTGTAAACCT TCCTCCAAAT CAGACAAACG TTTCAAATTC TTTTCTTCAT
     3481 CATCGGTCAT AAAATCCGTA TCCTTTACAG GATATTTTGC AGTTTCGTCA ATTGCCGATT
     3541 GTATATCCGA TTTATATTTA TTTTTCGGTC GAATCATTTG AACTTTTACA TTTGGATCAT
     3601 AGTCTAATTT CATTGCCTTT TTCCAAAATT GAATCCATTG TTTTTGATTC ACGTAGTTTT
     3661 CTGTATTCTT AAAATAAGTT GGTTCCACAC ATACCAATAC ATGCATGTGC TGATTATAAG
     3721 AATTATCTTT ATTATTTATT GTCACTTCCG TTGCACGCAT AAAACCAACA AGATTTTTAT
     3781 TAATTTTTTT ATATTGCATC ATTCGGCGAA ATCCTTGAGC CATATCTGAC AAACTCTTAT
     3841 TTAATTCTTC GCCATCATAA ACATTTTTAA CTGTTAATGT GAGAAACAAC CAACGAACTG
     3901 TTGGCTTTTG TTTAATAACT TCAGCAACAA CCTTTTGTGA CTGAATGCCA TGTTTCATTG
     3961 CTCTCCTCCA GTTGCACATT GGACAAAGCC TGGATTTACA AAACCACACT CGATACAACT
     4021 TTCTTTCGCC TGTTTCACGA TTTTGTTTAT ACTCTAATAT TTCAGCACAA TCTTTTACTC
     4081 TTTCAGCCTT TTTAAATTCA AGAATATGCA GAAGTTCAAA GTAATCAACA TTAGCGATTT
     4141 TCTTTTCTCT CCATGGCCTC ACTTTTCCAC TTTTTGTCTT GTCCACTAAA ACCCTTGATT
     4201 TTTCATCTGA ATAAATGCTA CTATTAGGAC ACATAATATT AAAAGAAACC CCCATCTATT
     4261 TAGTTATTTG TTTGGTCACT TATAACTTTA ACAGATGGGG TTTTTCTGTG CAACCAATTT
     4321 TAAGGGTTTT CAATACTTTA AAACACATAC ATACCAACAC TTCAACGCAC CTTTCAGCAA
     4381 CTAAAATAAA AATGACGTTA TTTCTATATG TATCAAGAAT AGAAAGAACT CGTTTTTCGC
     4441 TACGCTCAAA ACGCAAAAAA AGCACTCATT CGAGTGCTTT TTCTTATCGC TCCAAATCAT
     4501 GCGATTTTTT CCTCTTTGCT TTTCTTTGCT CACGAAGTTC TCGATCACGC TGCAAAACAT
     4561 CTTGAAGCGA AAAAGTATTC TTCTTTTCTT CCGATCGCTC ATGCTGACGC ACGAAAAGCC
     4621 CTCTAGGCGC ATAGGAACAA CTCCTAAATG CATGTGAGGG GTTTTCTCGT CCATGTGAAC
     4681 AGTCGCATAC GCAATATTTT GTTTCCCATA CTGCATTAAT GAATCGGCCA ACGCGCGGGG
     4741 AGAGGCGGTT TGCGTATTGG GCGCTCTTGC GCTTCCTCGC TCACTGACTC GCTGCGCTCG
     4801 GTCGTTCGGC TGCGGCGAGC GGTATCAGCT CACTCAAAGG CGGTAATACG GTTATCCACA
     4861 GAATCAGGGG CGCTAGCAAG GAGGATCCTT TAACTCTGGC AACCCTCAAA ATTGAATGAG
     4921 ACATGCTACA CCTCCGGATA ATAAATATAT ATAAACGTAT ATAGATTTCA TAAAGTCTAA
     4981 CACACTAGAC TTATTTACTT CGTAATTAAG TCGTTAAACC GTGTGCTCTA CGACCAAAAC
     5041 TATAAAACCT TTAAGAACTT TCTTTTTTTA CAAGAAAAAA GAAATTAGAT AAATCTCTCA
     5101 TATCTTTTAT TCAATAATCG CATCCGATTG CAGTATAAAT TTAACGATCA CTCATCATGT
     5161 TCATATTTAT CAGAGGTCGT GCTATAATTA TACTAATTTT ATAAGGAGGA AAAAATATGG
     5221 GCATTTTTAG TATTTTTGTA ATCAGCACAG TTCATTATCA ACCAAACAAA AAATAAGTGG
     5281 TTATAATGAA TCGTTAATAA GCAAAATTCA TATAACCAAA TTAAAGAGGG TTATAAATGA
     5341 ACGAGAAAAA TATAAAACAC AGTCAAAACT TTATTACTTC AAAACATAAT ATAGATAAAA
     5401 TAATGACAAA TATAAGATTA AATGAACATG ATAATATCTT TGAAATCGGC TCAGGAAAAG
     5461 GCCATTTTAC CCTTGAATTA GTAAAGAGGT GTAATTTCGT AACTGCCATT GAAATAGACC
     5521 ATAAATTATG CAAAACTACA GAAAATAAAC TTGTTGATCA CGATAATTTC CAAGTTTTAA
     5581 ACAAGGATAT ATTGCAGTTT AAATTTCCTA AAAACCAATC CTATAAAATA TATGGTAATA
     5641 TACCTTATAA CATAAGTACG GATATAATAC GCAAAATTGT TTTTGATAGT ATAGCTAATG
     5701 AGATTTATTT AATCGTGGAA TACGGGTTTG CTAAAAGATT ATTAAATACA AAACGCTCAT
     5761 TGGCATTACT TTTAATGGCA GAAGTTGATA TTTCTATATT AAGTATGGTT CCAAGAGAAT
     5821 ATTTTCATCC TAAACCTAAA GTGAATAGCT CACTTATCAG ATTAAGTAGA AAAAAATCAA
     5881 GAATATCACA CAAAGATAAA CAAAAGTATA ATTATTTCGT TATGAAATGG GTTAACAAAG
     5941 AATACAAGAA AATATTTACA AAAAATCAAT TTAACAATTC CTTAAAACAT GCAGGAATTG
     6001 ACGATTTAAA CAATATTAGC TTTGAACAAT TCTTATCTCT TTTCAATAGC TATAAATTAT
     6061 TTAATAAGTA AGCTTGTTAA GGGATGCATA AACTGCATCC CTTAACTTGT TTTTCGTGTG
     6121 CCTATTTTTT GTGAATCGAT TATGTCTTTT GCGCAGTCGG CCGCTATACC CTCGTCTCAA
     6181 CCAAAGCAAT CAACCCATCA ACCACCTGGT CGTTGGGATT GTCCTGACCG AAGCGGGACA
     6241 GGTCCACGAG CAGGCAATGC TTGTTGGGCA TGGTGAGGTG GATGTCTTTC ACTTCCGGCA
     6301 CGCAGCCGAG GACTTTTTGC GCCATATCGT AAAGTGTGTG CTGAACGGAT TCGCTTTCGT
     6361 GTTCAGCGAA AGAGGCGAGA AGGAGATTCC ttaagaccca ctttcacatt taagttgttt
     6421 ttctaatccg catatgatca attcaaggcc gaataagaag gctggctctg caccttggtg
     6481 atcaaataat tcgatagctt gtcgtaataa tggcggcata ctatcagtag taggtgtttc
     6541 cctttcttct ttagcgactt gatgctcttg atcttccaat acgcaaccta aagtaaaatg
     6601 ccccacagcg ctgagtgcat ataatgcatt ctctagtgaa aaaccttgtt ggcataaaaa
     6661 ggctaattga ttttcgagag tttcatactg tttttctgta ggccgtgtac ctaaatgtac
     6721 ttttgctcca tcgcgatgac ttagtaaagc acatctaaaa cttttagcgt tattacgtaa
     6781 aaaatcttgc cagctttccc cttctaaagg gcaaaagtga gtatggtgcc tatctaacat
     6841 ctcaatggct aaggcgtcga gcaaagcccg cttatttttt acatgccaat acaatgtagg
     6901 ctgctctaca cctagcttct gggcgagttt acgggttgtt aaaccttcga ttccgacctc
     6961 attaagcagc tctaatgcgc tgttaatcac tttactttta tctaatctag acatcatATA
     7021 TAGCACTCCT TTAAACTAAT TAATATTACT TTAGCACGTT CTGAAACATT TTGGGTTATT
     7081 TACCGTATAC TTGATTGTAA AACAAAAGGG AGGAAATttt tcagtatccc tatcagtgat
     7141 agagaaggtg acttccctat cagtgataga gaCtataaaa ataaaaaact ttcatatact
     7201 taaggaggct ttccataATG ggttctcacc accaccacca tcacACAGCA AGCACGGGAA
//
