# Supplementary material for: A genetic platform for a biocementation bacterium
Source: bioRxiv preprint, doi:10.64898/2025.12.05.692644, version 1 (2025-12-06)
Supplement: Plasmid Sequences [file 692644_file03.zip › Sporosarcina Plasmid Vectors/Promoter library variant plasmids/pGLU_511_49.gb]

LOCUS       pGLU_511_49             7260 bp ds-DNA     circular     02-DEC-2025
DEFINITION  .
FEATURES             Location/Qualifiers
     prokaryote t... 703..760
                     /label="TAmarelleT7"
                     /ApEinfo_revcolor="#f58a5e"
                     /ApEinfo_fwdcolor="#f58a5e"
     miscellaneous   774..1019
                     /label="oriT"
                     /ApEinfo_revcolor="#84b0dc"
                     /ApEinfo_fwdcolor="#84b0dc"
     miscellaneous   1043..1082
                     /label="UNSX"
                     /ApEinfo_revcolor="#9eafd2"
                     /ApEinfo_fwdcolor="#9eafd2"
     prokaryote p... 1083..1114
                     /label="L2U8H11"
                     /ApEinfo_revcolor="#75c6a9"
                     /ApEinfo_fwdcolor="#75c6a9"
     primer_bind     complement(1167..1187)
                     /label="M13-rev"
                     /ApEinfo_revcolor="#85dae9"
                     /ApEinfo_fwdcolor="#85dae9"
     primer_bind     complement(1171..1187)
                     /label="M13 rev"
                     /ApEinfo_revcolor="#c7b0e3"
                     /ApEinfo_fwdcolor="#c7b0e3"
     ori             1377..1765
                     /label="R6K ORI"
                     /ApEinfo_revcolor="#85dae9"
                     /ApEinfo_fwdcolor="#85dae9"
     terminator      1914..2008
                     /label="lambda t0 terminator"
                     /ApEinfo_revcolor="#faac61"
                     /ApEinfo_fwdcolor="#faac61"
     CDS             complement(2029..2688)
                     /label="cat"
                     /ApEinfo_revcolor="#ffef86"
                     /ApEinfo_fwdcolor="#ffef86"
     promoter        complement(2689..2791)
                     /label="Pcat"
                     /ApEinfo_revcolor="#9eafd2"
                     /ApEinfo_fwdcolor="#9eafd2"
     primer_bind     2892..2909
                     /label="M13-fwd"
                     /ApEinfo_revcolor="#85dae9"
                     /ApEinfo_fwdcolor="#85dae9"
     primer_bind     2893..2909
                     /label="M13 fwd"
                     /ApEinfo_revcolor="#d59687"
                     /ApEinfo_fwdcolor="#d59687"
     prokaryote t... 2962..2991
                     /label="L2U5H11"
                     /ApEinfo_revcolor="#f8d3a9"
                     /ApEinfo_fwdcolor="#f8d3a9"
     spacer          2992..3031
                     /label="UNS_1"
                     /ApEinfo_revcolor="#c6c9d1"
                     /ApEinfo_fwdcolor="#c6c9d1"
     miscellaneous   2992..3031
                     /label="UNS1"
                     /ApEinfo_revcolor="#9eafd2"
                     /ApEinfo_fwdcolor="#9eafd2"
     misc_feature    3055..3084
                     /label="F primer binding"
                     /ApEinfo_revcolor="#d6b295"
                     /ApEinfo_fwdcolor="#d6b295"
     Primer site     3055..3084
                     /label="F-skpp-asm-15-mer-2x"
                     /ApEinfo_revcolor="#f58a5e"
                     /ApEinfo_fwdcolor="#f58a5e"
     ORI barcode     3055..3134
                     /label="ORI_BC_30"
                     /ApEinfo_revcolor="#faac61"
                     /ApEinfo_fwdcolor="#faac61"
     Barcode         3085..3104
                     /label="BC.0030"
                     /ApEinfo_revcolor="#c6c9d1"
                     /ApEinfo_fwdcolor="#c6c9d1"
     Primer site     3105..3134
                     /label="R-skpp-asm-15-mer-2x"
                     /ApEinfo_revcolor="#f58a5e"
                     /ApEinfo_fwdcolor="#f58a5e"
     misc_feature    complement(3105..3134)
                     /label="R primer binding"
                     /ApEinfo_revcolor="#d6b295"
                     /ApEinfo_fwdcolor="#d6b295"
     ORI             3139..4870
                     /label="pTHT15 ORI"
                     /ApEinfo_revcolor="#f58a5e"
                     /ApEinfo_fwdcolor="#f58a5e"
     prokaryote p... 4884..5335
                     /label="PermC"
                     /ApEinfo_revcolor="#faac61"
                     /ApEinfo_fwdcolor="#faac61"
     RBS             5204..5214
                     /label="bsRBS"
                     /ApEinfo_revcolor="#b7e6d7"
                     /ApEinfo_fwdcolor="#b7e6d7"
     CDS             5337..6071
                     /label="ermC"
                     /ApEinfo_revcolor="#ffef86"
                     /ApEinfo_fwdcolor="#ffef86"
     prokaryote t... 6076..6161
                     /label="TermC"
                     /ApEinfo_revcolor="#f8d3a9"
                     /ApEinfo_fwdcolor="#f8d3a9"
     misc_feature    6170..6209
                     /label="UNS_8"
                     /ApEinfo_revcolor="#c6c9d1"
                     /ApEinfo_fwdcolor="#c6c9d1"
     prokaryote t... complement(6210..6390)
                     /label="TAmarelleT9"
                     /ApEinfo_revcolor="#f58a5e"
                     /ApEinfo_fwdcolor="#f58a5e"
     misc_feature    complement(6394..7017)
                     /label="tetR"
                     /ApEinfo_revcolor="#f58a5e"
                     /ApEinfo_fwdcolor="#f58a5e"
     prokaryote p... 7018..7117
                     /label="P0-2"
                     /ApEinfo_revcolor="#f58a5e"
                     /ApEinfo_fwdcolor="#f58a5e"
     prokaryote p... 7118..7217
                     /label="P3_dp"
                     /ApEinfo_revcolor="#f58a5e"
                     /ApEinfo_fwdcolor="#f58a5e"
     misc_feature    7134..7152
                     /label="Tet Operator"
                     /ApEinfo_revcolor="#84b0dc"
                     /ApEinfo_fwdcolor="#84b0dc"
     misc_feature    7182..7200
                     /label="Tet Operator"
                     /ApEinfo_revcolor="#84b0dc"
                     /ApEinfo_fwdcolor="#84b0dc"
     NGS barcode     7245..7259
                     /label="Barcode 49"
                     /ApEinfo_revcolor="#faac61"
                     /ApEinfo_fwdcolor="#faac61"
     CDS             7260..698
                     /label="mScarlet-I"
                     /ApEinfo_revcolor="#ffef86"
                     /ApEinfo_fwdcolor="#ffef86"
ORIGIN
        1 TGGTGAGTAA GGGTGAAGCC GTGATTAAAG AGTTCATGCG CTTCAAAGTG CATATGGAGG
       61 GCTCAATGAA CGGCCATGAA TTTGAAATTG AAGGTGAAGG AGAAGGCCGT CCGTATGAGG
      121 GCACCCAGAC CGCCAAACTG AAAGTCACAA AGGGTGGCCC GCTGCCGTTT TCGTGGGATA
      181 TTTTATCCCC TCAATTCATG TACGGCAGCC GGGCGTTTAT TAAACACCCG GCGGATATCC
      241 CGGATTACTA TAAGCAATCT TTTCCAGAAG GCTTTAAATG GGAGCGCGTG ATGAATTTTG
      301 AAGACGGAGG TGCTGTTACC GTGACCCAGG ACACGAGCTT AGAAGACGGT ACCTTGATCT
      361 ATAAGGTAAA GCTGCGTGGT ACCAATTTCC CGCCGGATGG GCCAGTTATG CAGAAAAAGA
      421 CTATGGGCTG GGAAGCATCG ACGGAGCGTC TTTACCCCGA AGACGGCGTC CTGAAAGGCG
      481 ATATTAAAAT GGCCCTGCGA CTGAAAGACG GCGGTCGCTA CCTTGCAGAT TTCAAAACAA
      541 CGTATAAAGC GAAAAAACCT GTGCAGATGC CCGGGGCGTA CAACGTTGAT CGCAAACTAG
      601 ATATCACTTC ACACAACGAA GATTACACGG TAGTCGAACA GTATGAACGT AGCGAGGGGC
      661 GCCATAGCAC CGGAGGCATG GATGAACTCT ATAAATAAGC TTCGCTCGTG CTCGCCGCGA
      721 CCTTCCTCTT CATGCACCTC TTCGGCATCG GGCTGCACAA CGCTACAGAG GAGCTTTTCC
      781 GCTGCATAAC CCTGCTTCGG GGTCATTATA GCGATTTTTT CGGTATATCC ATCCTTTTTC
      841 GCACGATATA CAGGATTTTG CCAAAGGGTT CGTGTAGACT TTCCTTGGTG TATCCAACGG
      901 CGTCAGCCGG GCAGGATAGG TGAAGTAGGC CCACCCGCGA GCGGGTGTTC CTTCTTCACT
      961 GTCCCTTATT CGCACCTGGC GGTGCTCAAC GGGAATCCTG CTCTGCGAGG CTGGCCGTAC
     1021 GCTAGGTATA CTTGAGACCA CCCCAGGATA CATAGATTAC CACAACTCCG AGCCCTTCCA
     1081 CCTAGCGTGC TAACCACGCA CGCTATTGTT GTATAGGCTA GGTGGAGGCT CAGTGATGAT
     1141 AAGTCTGCGA TGGTGGATGC ATGTGTCATG GTCATAGCTG TTTCCTGTGT GAAATTGTTA
     1201 TCCGCTCAGA GGGCACAATC CTATTCCGCG CTATCCGACA ATCTCCAAGA CATTAGGTGG
     1261 AGTTCAGTTC GGCGTATGGC ATATGTCGCT GGAAAGAACA TGTGAGCAAA AGGCCAGCAA
     1321 AAGGCCAGGA ACCGTAAAAA GGCCGCGTTG CTGGCGTTac agctgggcgc gccccatgtc
     1381 agccgttaag tgttcctgtg tcactcaaaa ttgctttgag aggctctaag ggcttctcag
     1441 tgcgttacat ccctggcttg ttgtccacaa ccgttaaacc ttaaaggctt taaaagcctt
     1501 atatattctt ttttttctta taaaacttaa aaccttagag gctatttaag ttgctgattt
     1561 atattaattt tattgttcaa acatgagagc ttagtacgtg aaacatgaga gcttagtacg
     1621 ttagccatga gagcttagta cgttagccat gagggtttag ttcgttaaac atgagagctt
     1681 agtacgttaa acatgagagc ttagtacgtg aaacatgaga gcttagtacg tactatcaac
     1741 aggttgaact gctgatcttc agatcggcgc gccggccggc cGAAGATCCT TTGATCTTTT
     1801 CTACGGGGTC TGACGCTCTA TTCAACAAAG CCGCCGTCCC GTCAAGTCAG CGTAAATGGG
     1861 TAGGGGGCTT CAAATCGTCC CCCCATACGA TATAAGTTGT TACTAGTGCT TGGATTCTCA
     1921 CCAATAAAAA ACGCCCGGCG GCAACCGAGC GTTCTGAACA AATCCAGATG GAGTTCTGAG
     1981 GTCATTACTG GATCTATCAA CAGGAGTCCA AGCGAGCTCG ATATCAAATT ACGCCCCGCC
     2041 CTGCCACTCA TCGCAGTACT GTTGTAATTC ATTAAGCATT CTGCCGACAT GGAAGCCATC
     2101 ACAAACGGCA TGATGAACCT GAATCGCCAG CGGCATCAGC ACCTTGTCGC CTTGCGTATA
     2161 ATATTTGCCC ATGGTGAAAA CGGGGGCGAA GAAGTTGTCC ATATTGGCCA CGTTTAAATC
     2221 AAAACTGGTG AAACTCACCC AGGGATTGGC TGAGACGAAA AACATATTCT CAATAAACCC
     2281 TTTAGGGAAA TAGGCCAGGT TTTCACCGTA ACACGCCACA TCTTGCGAAT ATATGTGTAG
     2341 AAACTGCCGG AAATCGTCGT GGTATTCACT CCAGAGCGAT GAAAACGTTT CAGTTTGCTC
     2401 ATGGAAAACG GTGTAACAAG GGTGAACACT ATCCCATATC ACCAGCTCAC CGTCTTTCAT
     2461 TGCCATACGA AATTCCGGAT GAGCATTCAT CAGGCGGGCA AGAATGTGAA TAAAGGCCGG
     2521 ATAAAACTTG TGCTTATTTT TCTTTACGGT CTTTAAAAAG GCCGTAATAT CCAGCTGAAC
     2581 GGTCTGGTTA TAGGTACATT GAGCAACTGA CTGAAATGCC TCAAAATGTT CTTTACGATG
     2641 CCATTGGGAT ATATCAACGG TGGTATATCC AGTGATTTTT TTCTCCATTT TAGCTTCCTT
     2701 AGCTCCTGAA AATCTCGATA ACTCAAAAAA TACGCCCGGT AGTGATCTTA TTTCATTATG
     2761 GTGAAAGTTG GAACCTCTTA CGTGCCGATC AACGTCTCAT TGATACCTGA AACAAAACCC
     2821 ATCGTACGGC CAAGGAAGTC TCCAATAACT GTGATCCACC ACAAGCGCCA GGGTTTTCCC
     2881 AGTCACGACG TTGTAAAACG ACGGCCAGTC ATGCATAATC CGCACGCATC TGGAATAAGG
     2941 AAGTGCCATT CCGCCTGACC TTAGCGTGCG AACAGCACGC TATTGTTGTA TCATTACTCG
     3001 CATCCATTCT CAGGCTGTCT CGTCTCGTCT CCGAGGTCTC AGGAGAATGA GTCAGGGTCA
     3061 CGCGTAGGAC GCGTCGAGTA GGGTTTCTTG TCGACTCCAT GTCAGTTCCG CAGCCACACG
     3121 CCGTGTGAAG CTGGGGAGGT TCATTTGATA TGCCTCCTAA ATTTTTATCT AAAGTGAATT
     3181 TAGGAGGCTT ACTTGTCTGC TTTCTTCATT AGAATCAATC CTTTTTTAAA AGTCAATCCC
     3241 GTTTGTTGAA CTACTCTTTA ATAAAATAAT TTTTCCGTTC CCAATTCCAC ATTGCAATAA
     3301 TAGAAAATCC ATCTTCATCG GCTTTTTCGT CATCATCTGT ATGAATCAAA TCGCCTTCTT
     3361 CTGTGTCATC AAGGTTTAAT TTTTTATGTA TTTCTTTTAA CAAACCACCA TAGGAGATTA
     3421 ACCTTTTACG GTGTAAACCT TCCTCCAAAT CAGACAAACG TTTCAAATTC TTTTCTTCAT
     3481 CATCGGTCAT AAAATCCGTA TCCTTTACAG GATATTTTGC AGTTTCGTCA ATTGCCGATT
     3541 GTATATCCGA TTTATATTTA TTTTTCGGTC GAATCATTTG AACTTTTACA TTTGGATCAT
     3601 AGTCTAATTT CATTGCCTTT TTCCAAAATT GAATCCATTG TTTTTGATTC ACGTAGTTTT
     3661 CTGTATTCTT AAAATAAGTT GGTTCCACAC ATACCAATAC ATGCATGTGC TGATTATAAG
     3721 AATTATCTTT ATTATTTATT GTCACTTCCG TTGCACGCAT AAAACCAACA AGATTTTTAT
     3781 TAATTTTTTT ATATTGCATC ATTCGGCGAA ATCCTTGAGC CATATCTGAC AAACTCTTAT
     3841 TTAATTCTTC GCCATCATAA ACATTTTTAA CTGTTAATGT GAGAAACAAC CAACGAACTG
     3901 TTGGCTTTTG TTTAATAACT TCAGCAACAA CCTTTTGTGA CTGAATGCCA TGTTTCATTG
     3961 CTCTCCTCCA GTTGCACATT GGACAAAGCC TGGATTTACA AAACCACACT CGATACAACT
     4021 TTCTTTCGCC TGTTTCACGA TTTTGTTTAT ACTCTAATAT TTCAGCACAA TCTTTTACTC
     4081 TTTCAGCCTT TTTAAATTCA AGAATATGCA GAAGTTCAAA GTAATCAACA TTAGCGATTT
     4141 TCTTTTCTCT CCATGGCCTC ACTTTTCCAC TTTTTGTCTT GTCCACTAAA ACCCTTGATT
     4201 TTTCATCTGA ATAAATGCTA CTATTAGGAC ACATAATATT AAAAGAAACC CCCATCTATT
     4261 TAGTTATTTG TTTGGTCACT TATAACTTTA ACAGATGGGG TTTTTCTGTG CAACCAATTT
     4321 TAAGGGTTTT CAATACTTTA AAACACATAC ATACCAACAC TTCAACGCAC CTTTCAGCAA
     4381 CTAAAATAAA AATGACGTTA TTTCTATATG TATCAAGAAT AGAAAGAACT CGTTTTTCGC
     4441 TACGCTCAAA ACGCAAAAAA AGCACTCATT CGAGTGCTTT TTCTTATCGC TCCAAATCAT
     4501 GCGATTTTTT CCTCTTTGCT TTTCTTTGCT CACGAAGTTC TCGATCACGC TGCAAAACAT
     4561 CTTGAAGCGA AAAAGTATTC TTCTTTTCTT CCGATCGCTC ATGCTGACGC ACGAAAAGCC
     4621 CTCTAGGCGC ATAGGAACAA CTCCTAAATG CATGTGAGGG GTTTTCTCGT CCATGTGAAC
     4681 AGTCGCATAC GCAATATTTT GTTTCCCATA CTGCATTAAT GAATCGGCCA ACGCGCGGGG
     4741 AGAGGCGGTT TGCGTATTGG GCGCTCTTGC GCTTCCTCGC TCACTGACTC GCTGCGCTCG
     4801 GTCGTTCGGC TGCGGCGAGC GGTATCAGCT CACTCAAAGG CGGTAATACG GTTATCCACA
     4861 GAATCAGGGG CGCTAGCAAG GAGGATCCTT TAACTCTGGC AACCCTCAAA ATTGAATGAG
     4921 ACATGCTACA CCTCCGGATA ATAAATATAT ATAAACGTAT ATAGATTTCA TAAAGTCTAA
     4981 CACACTAGAC TTATTTACTT CGTAATTAAG TCGTTAAACC GTGTGCTCTA CGACCAAAAC
     5041 TATAAAACCT TTAAGAACTT TCTTTTTTTA CAAGAAAAAA GAAATTAGAT AAATCTCTCA
     5101 TATCTTTTAT TCAATAATCG CATCCGATTG CAGTATAAAT TTAACGATCA CTCATCATGT
     5161 TCATATTTAT CAGAGGTCGT GCTATAATTA TACTAATTTT ATAAGGAGGA AAAAATATGG
     5221 GCATTTTTAG TATTTTTGTA ATCAGCACAG TTCATTATCA ACCAAACAAA AAATAAGTGG
     5281 TTATAATGAA TCGTTAATAA GCAAAATTCA TATAACCAAA TTAAAGAGGG TTATAAATGA
     5341 ACGAGAAAAA TATAAAACAC AGTCAAAACT TTATTACTTC AAAACATAAT ATAGATAAAA
     5401 TAATGACAAA TATAAGATTA AATGAACATG ATAATATCTT TGAAATCGGC TCAGGAAAAG
     5461 GCCATTTTAC CCTTGAATTA GTAAAGAGGT GTAATTTCGT AACTGCCATT GAAATAGACC
     5521 ATAAATTATG CAAAACTACA GAAAATAAAC TTGTTGATCA CGATAATTTC CAAGTTTTAA
     5581 ACAAGGATAT ATTGCAGTTT AAATTTCCTA AAAACCAATC CTATAAAATA TATGGTAATA
     5641 TACCTTATAA CATAAGTACG GATATAATAC GCAAAATTGT TTTTGATAGT ATAGCTAATG
     5701 AGATTTATTT AATCGTGGAA TACGGGTTTG CTAAAAGATT ATTAAATACA AAACGCTCAT
     5761 TGGCATTACT TTTAATGGCA GAAGTTGATA TTTCTATATT AAGTATGGTT CCAAGAGAAT
     5821 ATTTTCATCC TAAACCTAAA GTGAATAGCT CACTTATCAG ATTAAGTAGA AAAAAATCAA
     5881 GAATATCACA CAAAGATAAA CAAAAGTATA ATTATTTCGT TATGAAATGG GTTAACAAAG
     5941 AATACAAGAA AATATTTACA AAAAATCAAT TTAACAATTC CTTAAAACAT GCAGGAATTG
     6001 ACGATTTAAA CAATATTAGC TTTGAACAAT TCTTATCTCT TTTCAATAGC TATAAATTAT
     6061 TTAATAAGTA AGCTTGTTAA GGGATGCATA AACTGCATCC CTTAACTTGT TTTTCGTGTG
     6121 CCTATTTTTT GTGAATCGAT TATGTCTTTT GCGCAGTCGG CCGCTATACC CTCGTCTCAA
     6181 CCAAAGCAAT CAACCCATCA ACCACCTGGT CGTTGGGATT GTCCTGACCG AAGCGGGACA
     6241 GGTCCACGAG CAGGCAATGC TTGTTGGGCA TGGTGAGGTG GATGTCTTTC ACTTCCGGCA
     6301 CGCAGCCGAG GACTTTTTGC GCCATATCGT AAAGTGTGTG CTGAACGGAT TCGCTTTCGT
     6361 GTTCAGCGAA AGAGGCGAGA AGGAGATTCC ttaagaccca ctttcacatt taagttgttt
     6421 ttctaatccg catatgatca attcaaggcc gaataagaag gctggctctg caccttggtg
     6481 atcaaataat tcgatagctt gtcgtaataa tggcggcata ctatcagtag taggtgtttc
     6541 cctttcttct ttagcgactt gatgctcttg atcttccaat acgcaaccta aagtaaaatg
     6601 ccccacagcg ctgagtgcat ataatgcatt ctctagtgaa aaaccttgtt ggcataaaaa
     6661 ggctaattga ttttcgagag tttcatactg tttttctgta ggccgtgtac ctaaatgtac
     6721 ttttgctcca tcgcgatgac ttagtaaagc acatctaaaa cttttagcgt tattacgtaa
     6781 aaaatcttgc cagctttccc cttctaaagg gcaaaagtga gtatggtgcc tatctaacat
     6841 ctcaatggct aaggcgtcga gcaaagcccg cttatttttt acatgccaat acaatgtagg
     6901 ctgctctaca cctagcttct gggcgagttt acgggttgtt aaaccttcga ttccgacctc
     6961 attaagcagc tctaatgcgc tgttaatcac tttactttta tctaatctag acatcatAAG
     7021 TAGACTGTTG CGCGTTGGGG GTAGCGCCGG CTAACAAAGA CGCCTGGTAC AGCAGGAGTA
     7081 TCAAACCCGT ACAAAGGCAA CATCCTCACT TCGGTGAtat tgaaagatca tgatccctat
     7141 cagtgataga gaagttgtca aaattgcata tacgtgtaaa atccctatca gtgatagaga
     7201 ttcggaggtt ttttaacATG ggttctcacc accaccacca tcacACGGCG GCAAGCGCAA
//
