# Supplementary material for: A genetic platform for a biocementation bacterium
Source: bioRxiv preprint, doi:10.64898/2025.12.05.692644, version 1 (2025-12-06)
Supplement: Plasmid Sequences [file 692644_file03.zip › Sporosarcina Plasmid Vectors/Promoter library variant plasmids/pGLU_511_2.gb]

LOCUS       pGLU_511_2              7260 bp ds-DNA     circular     02-DEC-2025
DEFINITION  .
FEATURES             Location/Qualifiers
     prokaryote t... 703..760
                     /label="TAmarelleT7"
                     /ApEinfo_revcolor="#f58a5e"
                     /ApEinfo_fwdcolor="#f58a5e"
     miscellaneous   774..1019
                     /label="oriT"
                     /ApEinfo_revcolor="#84b0dc"
                     /ApEinfo_fwdcolor="#84b0dc"
     miscellaneous   1043..1082
                     /label="UNSX"
                     /ApEinfo_revcolor="#9eafd2"
                     /ApEinfo_fwdcolor="#9eafd2"
     prokaryote p... 1083..1114
                     /label="L2U8H11"
                     /ApEinfo_revcolor="#75c6a9"
                     /ApEinfo_fwdcolor="#75c6a9"
     primer_bind     complement(1167..1187)
                     /label="M13-rev"
                     /ApEinfo_revcolor="#85dae9"
                     /ApEinfo_fwdcolor="#85dae9"
     primer_bind     complement(1171..1187)
                     /label="M13 rev"
                     /ApEinfo_revcolor="#c7b0e3"
                     /ApEinfo_fwdcolor="#c7b0e3"
     ori             1377..1765
                     /label="R6K ORI"
                     /ApEinfo_revcolor="#85dae9"
                     /ApEinfo_fwdcolor="#85dae9"
     terminator      1914..2008
                     /label="lambda t0 terminator"
                     /ApEinfo_revcolor="#faac61"
                     /ApEinfo_fwdcolor="#faac61"
     CDS             complement(2029..2688)
                     /label="cat"
                     /ApEinfo_revcolor="#ffef86"
                     /ApEinfo_fwdcolor="#ffef86"
     promoter        complement(2689..2791)
                     /label="Pcat"
                     /ApEinfo_revcolor="#9eafd2"
                     /ApEinfo_fwdcolor="#9eafd2"
     primer_bind     2892..2909
                     /label="M13-fwd"
                     /ApEinfo_revcolor="#85dae9"
                     /ApEinfo_fwdcolor="#85dae9"
     primer_bind     2893..2909
                     /label="M13 fwd"
                     /ApEinfo_revcolor="#d59687"
                     /ApEinfo_fwdcolor="#d59687"
     prokaryote t... 2962..2991
                     /label="L2U5H11"
                     /ApEinfo_revcolor="#f8d3a9"
                     /ApEinfo_fwdcolor="#f8d3a9"
     miscellaneous   2992..3031
                     /label="UNS1"
                     /ApEinfo_revcolor="#9eafd2"
                     /ApEinfo_fwdcolor="#9eafd2"
     spacer          2992..3031
                     /label="UNS_1"
                     /ApEinfo_revcolor="#c6c9d1"
                     /ApEinfo_fwdcolor="#c6c9d1"
     misc_feature    3055..3084
                     /label="F primer binding"
                     /ApEinfo_revcolor="#d6b295"
                     /ApEinfo_fwdcolor="#d6b295"
     Primer site     3055..3084
                     /label="F-skpp-asm-15-mer-2x"
                     /ApEinfo_revcolor="#f58a5e"
                     /ApEinfo_fwdcolor="#f58a5e"
     ORI barcode     3055..3134
                     /label="ORI_BC_30"
                     /ApEinfo_revcolor="#faac61"
                     /ApEinfo_fwdcolor="#faac61"
     Barcode         3085..3104
                     /label="BC.0030"
                     /ApEinfo_revcolor="#c6c9d1"
                     /ApEinfo_fwdcolor="#c6c9d1"
     Primer site     3105..3134
                     /label="R-skpp-asm-15-mer-2x"
                     /ApEinfo_revcolor="#f58a5e"
                     /ApEinfo_fwdcolor="#f58a5e"
     misc_feature    complement(3105..3134)
                     /label="R primer binding"
                     /ApEinfo_revcolor="#d6b295"
                     /ApEinfo_fwdcolor="#d6b295"
     ORI             3139..4870
                     /label="pTHT15 ORI"
                     /ApEinfo_revcolor="#f58a5e"
                     /ApEinfo_fwdcolor="#f58a5e"
     prokaryote p... 4884..5335
                     /label="PermC"
                     /ApEinfo_revcolor="#faac61"
                     /ApEinfo_fwdcolor="#faac61"
     RBS             5204..5214
                     /label="bsRBS"
                     /ApEinfo_revcolor="#b7e6d7"
                     /ApEinfo_fwdcolor="#b7e6d7"
     CDS             5337..6071
                     /label="ermC"
                     /ApEinfo_revcolor="#ffef86"
                     /ApEinfo_fwdcolor="#ffef86"
     prokaryote t... 6076..6161
                     /label="TermC"
                     /ApEinfo_revcolor="#f8d3a9"
                     /ApEinfo_fwdcolor="#f8d3a9"
     misc_feature    6170..6209
                     /label="UNS_8"
                     /ApEinfo_revcolor="#c6c9d1"
                     /ApEinfo_fwdcolor="#c6c9d1"
     prokaryote t... complement(6210..6390)
                     /label="TAmarelleT9"
                     /ApEinfo_revcolor="#f58a5e"
                     /ApEinfo_fwdcolor="#f58a5e"
     misc_feature    complement(6394..7017)
                     /label="tetR"
                     /ApEinfo_revcolor="#f58a5e"
                     /ApEinfo_fwdcolor="#f58a5e"
     prokaryote p... 7018..7117
                     /label="P0-2"
                     /ApEinfo_revcolor="#f58a5e"
                     /ApEinfo_fwdcolor="#f58a5e"
     prokaryote p... 7118..7217
                     /label="P1_n"
                     /ApEinfo_revcolor="#f58a5e"
                     /ApEinfo_fwdcolor="#f58a5e"
     NGS barcode     7245..7259
                     /label="Barcode 2"
                     /ApEinfo_revcolor="#faac61"
                     /ApEinfo_fwdcolor="#faac61"
     CDS             7260..698
                     /label="mScarlet-I"
                     /ApEinfo_revcolor="#ffef86"
                     /ApEinfo_fwdcolor="#ffef86"
ORIGIN
        1 TGGTGAGTAA GGGTGAAGCC GTGATTAAAG AGTTCATGCG CTTCAAAGTG CATATGGAGG
       61 GCTCAATGAA CGGCCATGAA TTTGAAATTG AAGGTGAAGG AGAAGGCCGT CCGTATGAGG
      121 GCACCCAGAC CGCCAAACTG AAAGTCACAA AGGGTGGCCC GCTGCCGTTT TCGTGGGATA
      181 TTTTATCCCC TCAATTCATG TACGGCAGCC GGGCGTTTAT TAAACACCCG GCGGATATCC
      241 CGGATTACTA TAAGCAATCT TTTCCAGAAG GCTTTAAATG GGAGCGCGTG ATGAATTTTG
      301 AAGACGGAGG TGCTGTTACC GTGACCCAGG ACACGAGCTT AGAAGACGGT ACCTTGATCT
      361 ATAAGGTAAA GCTGCGTGGT ACCAATTTCC CGCCGGATGG GCCAGTTATG CAGAAAAAGA
      421 CTATGGGCTG GGAAGCATCG ACGGAGCGTC TTTACCCCGA AGACGGCGTC CTGAAAGGCG
      481 ATATTAAAAT GGCCCTGCGA CTGAAAGACG GCGGTCGCTA CCTTGCAGAT TTCAAAACAA
      541 CGTATAAAGC GAAAAAACCT GTGCAGATGC CCGGGGCGTA CAACGTTGAT CGCAAACTAG
      601 ATATCACTTC ACACAACGAA GATTACACGG TAGTCGAACA GTATGAACGT AGCGAGGGGC
      661 GCCATAGCAC CGGAGGCATG GATGAACTCT ATAAATAAGC TTCGCTCGTG CTCGCCGCGA
      721 CCTTCCTCTT CATGCACCTC TTCGGCATCG GGCTGCACAA CGCTACAGAG GAGCTTTTCC
      781 GCTGCATAAC CCTGCTTCGG GGTCATTATA GCGATTTTTT CGGTATATCC ATCCTTTTTC
      841 GCACGATATA CAGGATTTTG CCAAAGGGTT CGTGTAGACT TTCCTTGGTG TATCCAACGG
      901 CGTCAGCCGG GCAGGATAGG TGAAGTAGGC CCACCCGCGA GCGGGTGTTC CTTCTTCACT
      961 GTCCCTTATT CGCACCTGGC GGTGCTCAAC GGGAATCCTG CTCTGCGAGG CTGGCCGTAC
     1021 GCTAGGTATA CTTGAGACCA CCCCAGGATA CATAGATTAC CACAACTCCG AGCCCTTCCA
     1081 CCTAGCGTGC TAACCACGCA CGCTATTGTT GTATAGGCTA GGTGGAGGCT CAGTGATGAT
     1141 AAGTCTGCGA TGGTGGATGC ATGTGTCATG GTCATAGCTG TTTCCTGTGT GAAATTGTTA
     1201 TCCGCTCAGA GGGCACAATC CTATTCCGCG CTATCCGACA ATCTCCAAGA CATTAGGTGG
     1261 AGTTCAGTTC GGCGTATGGC ATATGTCGCT GGAAAGAACA TGTGAGCAAA AGGCCAGCAA
     1321 AAGGCCAGGA ACCGTAAAAA GGCCGCGTTG CTGGCGTTac agctgggcgc gccccatgtc
     1381 agccgttaag tgttcctgtg tcactcaaaa ttgctttgag aggctctaag ggcttctcag
     1441 tgcgttacat ccctggcttg ttgtccacaa ccgttaaacc ttaaaggctt taaaagcctt
     1501 atatattctt ttttttctta taaaacttaa aaccttagag gctatttaag ttgctgattt
     1561 atattaattt tattgttcaa acatgagagc ttagtacgtg aaacatgaga gcttagtacg
     1621 ttagccatga gagcttagta cgttagccat gagggtttag ttcgttaaac atgagagctt
     1681 agtacgttaa acatgagagc ttagtacgtg aaacatgaga gcttagtacg tactatcaac
     1741 aggttgaact gctgatcttc agatcggcgc gccggccggc cGAAGATCCT TTGATCTTTT
     1801 CTACGGGGTC TGACGCTCTA TTCAACAAAG CCGCCGTCCC GTCAAGTCAG CGTAAATGGG
     1861 TAGGGGGCTT CAAATCGTCC CCCCATACGA TATAAGTTGT TACTAGTGCT TGGATTCTCA
     1921 CCAATAAAAA ACGCCCGGCG GCAACCGAGC GTTCTGAACA AATCCAGATG GAGTTCTGAG
     1981 GTCATTACTG GATCTATCAA CAGGAGTCCA AGCGAGCTCG ATATCAAATT ACGCCCCGCC
     2041 CTGCCACTCA TCGCAGTACT GTTGTAATTC ATTAAGCATT CTGCCGACAT GGAAGCCATC
     2101 ACAAACGGCA TGATGAACCT GAATCGCCAG CGGCATCAGC ACCTTGTCGC CTTGCGTATA
     2161 ATATTTGCCC ATGGTGAAAA CGGGGGCGAA GAAGTTGTCC ATATTGGCCA CGTTTAAATC
     2221 AAAACTGGTG AAACTCACCC AGGGATTGGC TGAGACGAAA AACATATTCT CAATAAACCC
     2281 TTTAGGGAAA TAGGCCAGGT TTTCACCGTA ACACGCCACA TCTTGCGAAT ATATGTGTAG
     2341 AAACTGCCGG AAATCGTCGT GGTATTCACT CCAGAGCGAT GAAAACGTTT CAGTTTGCTC
     2401 ATGGAAAACG GTGTAACAAG GGTGAACACT ATCCCATATC ACCAGCTCAC CGTCTTTCAT
     2461 TGCCATACGA AATTCCGGAT GAGCATTCAT CAGGCGGGCA AGAATGTGAA TAAAGGCCGG
     2521 ATAAAACTTG TGCTTATTTT TCTTTACGGT CTTTAAAAAG GCCGTAATAT CCAGCTGAAC
     2581 GGTCTGGTTA TAGGTACATT GAGCAACTGA CTGAAATGCC TCAAAATGTT CTTTACGATG
     2641 CCATTGGGAT ATATCAACGG TGGTATATCC AGTGATTTTT TTCTCCATTT TAGCTTCCTT
     2701 AGCTCCTGAA AATCTCGATA ACTCAAAAAA TACGCCCGGT AGTGATCTTA TTTCATTATG
     2761 GTGAAAGTTG GAACCTCTTA CGTGCCGATC AACGTCTCAT TGATACCTGA AACAAAACCC
     2821 ATCGTACGGC CAAGGAAGTC TCCAATAACT GTGATCCACC ACAAGCGCCA GGGTTTTCCC
     2881 AGTCACGACG TTGTAAAACG ACGGCCAGTC ATGCATAATC CGCACGCATC TGGAATAAGG
     2941 AAGTGCCATT CCGCCTGACC TTAGCGTGCG AACAGCACGC TATTGTTGTA TCATTACTCG
     3001 CATCCATTCT CAGGCTGTCT CGTCTCGTCT CCGAGGTCTC AGGAGAATGA GTCAGGGTCA
     3061 CGCGTAGGAC GCGTCGAGTA GGGTTTCTTG TCGACTCCAT GTCAGTTCCG CAGCCACACG
     3121 CCGTGTGAAG CTGGGGAGGT TCATTTGATA TGCCTCCTAA ATTTTTATCT AAAGTGAATT
     3181 TAGGAGGCTT ACTTGTCTGC TTTCTTCATT AGAATCAATC CTTTTTTAAA AGTCAATCCC
     3241 GTTTGTTGAA CTACTCTTTA ATAAAATAAT TTTTCCGTTC CCAATTCCAC ATTGCAATAA
     3301 TAGAAAATCC ATCTTCATCG GCTTTTTCGT CATCATCTGT ATGAATCAAA TCGCCTTCTT
     3361 CTGTGTCATC AAGGTTTAAT TTTTTATGTA TTTCTTTTAA CAAACCACCA TAGGAGATTA
     3421 ACCTTTTACG GTGTAAACCT TCCTCCAAAT CAGACAAACG TTTCAAATTC TTTTCTTCAT
     3481 CATCGGTCAT AAAATCCGTA TCCTTTACAG GATATTTTGC AGTTTCGTCA ATTGCCGATT
     3541 GTATATCCGA TTTATATTTA TTTTTCGGTC GAATCATTTG AACTTTTACA TTTGGATCAT
     3601 AGTCTAATTT CATTGCCTTT TTCCAAAATT GAATCCATTG TTTTTGATTC ACGTAGTTTT
     3661 CTGTATTCTT AAAATAAGTT GGTTCCACAC ATACCAATAC ATGCATGTGC TGATTATAAG
     3721 AATTATCTTT ATTATTTATT GTCACTTCCG TTGCACGCAT AAAACCAACA AGATTTTTAT
     3781 TAATTTTTTT ATATTGCATC ATTCGGCGAA ATCCTTGAGC CATATCTGAC AAACTCTTAT
     3841 TTAATTCTTC GCCATCATAA ACATTTTTAA CTGTTAATGT GAGAAACAAC CAACGAACTG
     3901 TTGGCTTTTG TTTAATAACT TCAGCAACAA CCTTTTGTGA CTGAATGCCA TGTTTCATTG
     3961 CTCTCCTCCA GTTGCACATT GGACAAAGCC TGGATTTACA AAACCACACT CGATACAACT
     4021 TTCTTTCGCC TGTTTCACGA TTTTGTTTAT ACTCTAATAT TTCAGCACAA TCTTTTACTC
     4081 TTTCAGCCTT TTTAAATTCA AGAATATGCA GAAGTTCAAA GTAATCAACA TTAGCGATTT
     4141 TCTTTTCTCT CCATGGCCTC ACTTTTCCAC TTTTTGTCTT GTCCACTAAA ACCCTTGATT
     4201 TTTCATCTGA ATAAATGCTA CTATTAGGAC ACATAATATT AAAAGAAACC CCCATCTATT
     4261 TAGTTATTTG TTTGGTCACT TATAACTTTA ACAGATGGGG TTTTTCTGTG CAACCAATTT
     4321 TAAGGGTTTT CAATACTTTA AAACACATAC ATACCAACAC TTCAACGCAC CTTTCAGCAA
     4381 CTAAAATAAA AATGACGTTA TTTCTATATG TATCAAGAAT AGAAAGAACT CGTTTTTCGC
     4441 TACGCTCAAA ACGCAAAAAA AGCACTCATT CGAGTGCTTT TTCTTATCGC TCCAAATCAT
     4501 GCGATTTTTT CCTCTTTGCT TTTCTTTGCT CACGAAGTTC TCGATCACGC TGCAAAACAT
     4561 CTTGAAGCGA AAAAGTATTC TTCTTTTCTT CCGATCGCTC ATGCTGACGC ACGAAAAGCC
     4621 CTCTAGGCGC ATAGGAACAA CTCCTAAATG CATGTGAGGG GTTTTCTCGT CCATGTGAAC
     4681 AGTCGCATAC GCAATATTTT GTTTCCCATA CTGCATTAAT GAATCGGCCA ACGCGCGGGG
     4741 AGAGGCGGTT TGCGTATTGG GCGCTCTTGC GCTTCCTCGC TCACTGACTC GCTGCGCTCG
     4801 GTCGTTCGGC TGCGGCGAGC GGTATCAGCT CACTCAAAGG CGGTAATACG GTTATCCACA
     4861 GAATCAGGGG CGCTAGCAAG GAGGATCCTT TAACTCTGGC AACCCTCAAA ATTGAATGAG
     4921 ACATGCTACA CCTCCGGATA ATAAATATAT ATAAACGTAT ATAGATTTCA TAAAGTCTAA
     4981 CACACTAGAC TTATTTACTT CGTAATTAAG TCGTTAAACC GTGTGCTCTA CGACCAAAAC
     5041 TATAAAACCT TTAAGAACTT TCTTTTTTTA CAAGAAAAAA GAAATTAGAT AAATCTCTCA
     5101 TATCTTTTAT TCAATAATCG CATCCGATTG CAGTATAAAT TTAACGATCA CTCATCATGT
     5161 TCATATTTAT CAGAGGTCGT GCTATAATTA TACTAATTTT ATAAGGAGGA AAAAATATGG
     5221 GCATTTTTAG TATTTTTGTA ATCAGCACAG TTCATTATCA ACCAAACAAA AAATAAGTGG
     5281 TTATAATGAA TCGTTAATAA GCAAAATTCA TATAACCAAA TTAAAGAGGG TTATAAATGA
     5341 ACGAGAAAAA TATAAAACAC AGTCAAAACT TTATTACTTC AAAACATAAT ATAGATAAAA
     5401 TAATGACAAA TATAAGATTA AATGAACATG ATAATATCTT TGAAATCGGC TCAGGAAAAG
     5461 GCCATTTTAC CCTTGAATTA GTAAAGAGGT GTAATTTCGT AACTGCCATT GAAATAGACC
     5521 ATAAATTATG CAAAACTACA GAAAATAAAC TTGTTGATCA CGATAATTTC CAAGTTTTAA
     5581 ACAAGGATAT ATTGCAGTTT AAATTTCCTA AAAACCAATC CTATAAAATA TATGGTAATA
     5641 TACCTTATAA CATAAGTACG GATATAATAC GCAAAATTGT TTTTGATAGT ATAGCTAATG
     5701 AGATTTATTT AATCGTGGAA TACGGGTTTG CTAAAAGATT ATTAAATACA AAACGCTCAT
     5761 TGGCATTACT TTTAATGGCA GAAGTTGATA TTTCTATATT AAGTATGGTT CCAAGAGAAT
     5821 ATTTTCATCC TAAACCTAAA GTGAATAGCT CACTTATCAG ATTAAGTAGA AAAAAATCAA
     5881 GAATATCACA CAAAGATAAA CAAAAGTATA ATTATTTCGT TATGAAATGG GTTAACAAAG
     5941 AATACAAGAA AATATTTACA AAAAATCAAT TTAACAATTC CTTAAAACAT GCAGGAATTG
     6001 ACGATTTAAA CAATATTAGC TTTGAACAAT TCTTATCTCT TTTCAATAGC TATAAATTAT
     6061 TTAATAAGTA AGCTTGTTAA GGGATGCATA AACTGCATCC CTTAACTTGT TTTTCGTGTG
     6121 CCTATTTTTT GTGAATCGAT TATGTCTTTT GCGCAGTCGG CCGCTATACC CTCGTCTCAA
     6181 CCAAAGCAAT CAACCCATCA ACCACCTGGT CGTTGGGATT GTCCTGACCG AAGCGGGACA
     6241 GGTCCACGAG CAGGCAATGC TTGTTGGGCA TGGTGAGGTG GATGTCTTTC ACTTCCGGCA
     6301 CGCAGCCGAG GACTTTTTGC GCCATATCGT AAAGTGTGTG CTGAACGGAT TCGCTTTCGT
     6361 GTTCAGCGAA AGAGGCGAGA AGGAGATTCC ttaagaccca ctttcacatt taagttgttt
     6421 ttctaatccg catatgatca attcaaggcc gaataagaag gctggctctg caccttggtg
     6481 atcaaataat tcgatagctt gtcgtaataa tggcggcata ctatcagtag taggtgtttc
     6541 cctttcttct ttagcgactt gatgctcttg atcttccaat acgcaaccta aagtaaaatg
     6601 ccccacagcg ctgagtgcat ataatgcatt ctctagtgaa aaaccttgtt ggcataaaaa
     6661 ggctaattga ttttcgagag tttcatactg tttttctgta ggccgtgtac ctaaatgtac
     6721 ttttgctcca tcgcgatgac ttagtaaagc acatctaaaa cttttagcgt tattacgtaa
     6781 aaaatcttgc cagctttccc cttctaaagg gcaaaagtga gtatggtgcc tatctaacat
     6841 ctcaatggct aaggcgtcga gcaaagcccg cttatttttt acatgccaat acaatgtagg
     6901 ctgctctaca cctagcttct gggcgagttt acgggttgtt aaaccttcga ttccgacctc
     6961 attaagcagc tctaatgcgc tgttaatcac tttactttta tctaatctag acatcatAAG
     7021 TAGACTGTTG CGCGTTGGGG GTAGCGCCGG CTAACAAAGA CGCCTGGTAC AGCAGGAGTA
     7081 TCAAACCCGT ACAAAGGCAA CATCCTCACT TCGGTGAttt tcagtataaa taagctatag
     7141 agtataggtg actggggatt aatctccagt acctataaaa ataaaaaact ttcatatact
     7201 taaggaggct ttccataATG ggttctcacc accaccacca tcacACAACA GCGGCTACAA
//
