# Supplementary material for: A genetic platform for a biocementation bacterium
Source: bioRxiv preprint, doi:10.64898/2025.12.05.692644, version 1 (2025-12-06)
Supplement: Plasmid Sequences [file 692644_file03.zip › Sporosarcina Plasmid Vectors/Promoter library variant plasmids/pGLU_511_59.gb]

LOCUS       pGLU_511_59             7260 bp ds-DNA     circular     02-DEC-2025
DEFINITION  .
FEATURES             Location/Qualifiers
     prokaryote t... 703..760
                     /label="TAmarelleT7"
                     /ApEinfo_revcolor="#f58a5e"
                     /ApEinfo_fwdcolor="#f58a5e"
     miscellaneous   774..1019
                     /label="oriT"
                     /ApEinfo_revcolor="#84b0dc"
                     /ApEinfo_fwdcolor="#84b0dc"
     miscellaneous   1043..1082
                     /label="UNSX"
                     /ApEinfo_revcolor="#9eafd2"
                     /ApEinfo_fwdcolor="#9eafd2"
     prokaryote p... 1083..1114
                     /label="L2U8H11"
                     /ApEinfo_revcolor="#75c6a9"
                     /ApEinfo_fwdcolor="#75c6a9"
     primer_bind     complement(1167..1187)
                     /label="M13-rev"
                     /ApEinfo_revcolor="#85dae9"
                     /ApEinfo_fwdcolor="#85dae9"
     primer_bind     complement(1171..1187)
                     /label="M13 rev"
                     /ApEinfo_revcolor="#c7b0e3"
                     /ApEinfo_fwdcolor="#c7b0e3"
     ori             1377..1765
                     /label="R6K ORI"
                     /ApEinfo_revcolor="#85dae9"
                     /ApEinfo_fwdcolor="#85dae9"
     terminator      1914..2008
                     /label="lambda t0 terminator"
                     /ApEinfo_revcolor="#faac61"
                     /ApEinfo_fwdcolor="#faac61"
     CDS             complement(2029..2688)
                     /label="cat"
                     /ApEinfo_revcolor="#ffef86"
                     /ApEinfo_fwdcolor="#ffef86"
     promoter        complement(2689..2791)
                     /label="Pcat"
                     /ApEinfo_revcolor="#9eafd2"
                     /ApEinfo_fwdcolor="#9eafd2"
     primer_bind     2892..2909
                     /label="M13-fwd"
                     /ApEinfo_revcolor="#85dae9"
                     /ApEinfo_fwdcolor="#85dae9"
     primer_bind     2893..2909
                     /label="M13 fwd"
                     /ApEinfo_revcolor="#d59687"
                     /ApEinfo_fwdcolor="#d59687"
     prokaryote t... 2962..2991
                     /label="L2U5H11"
                     /ApEinfo_revcolor="#f8d3a9"
                     /ApEinfo_fwdcolor="#f8d3a9"
     miscellaneous   2992..3031
                     /label="UNS1"
                     /ApEinfo_revcolor="#9eafd2"
                     /ApEinfo_fwdcolor="#9eafd2"
     spacer          2992..3031
                     /label="UNS_1"
                     /ApEinfo_revcolor="#c6c9d1"
                     /ApEinfo_fwdcolor="#c6c9d1"
     misc_feature    3055..3084
                     /label="F primer binding"
                     /ApEinfo_revcolor="#d6b295"
                     /ApEinfo_fwdcolor="#d6b295"
     Primer site     3055..3084
                     /label="F-skpp-asm-15-mer-2x"
                     /ApEinfo_revcolor="#f58a5e"
                     /ApEinfo_fwdcolor="#f58a5e"
     ORI barcode     3055..3134
                     /label="ORI_BC_30"
                     /ApEinfo_revcolor="#faac61"
                     /ApEinfo_fwdcolor="#faac61"
     Barcode         3085..3104
                     /label="BC.0030"
                     /ApEinfo_revcolor="#c6c9d1"
                     /ApEinfo_fwdcolor="#c6c9d1"
     Primer site     3105..3134
                     /label="R-skpp-asm-15-mer-2x"
                     /ApEinfo_revcolor="#f58a5e"
                     /ApEinfo_fwdcolor="#f58a5e"
     misc_feature    complement(3105..3134)
                     /label="R primer binding"
                     /ApEinfo_revcolor="#d6b295"
                     /ApEinfo_fwdcolor="#d6b295"
     ORI             3139..4870
                     /label="pTHT15 ORI"
                     /ApEinfo_revcolor="#f58a5e"
                     /ApEinfo_fwdcolor="#f58a5e"
     prokaryote p... 4884..5335
                     /label="PermC"
                     /ApEinfo_revcolor="#faac61"
                     /ApEinfo_fwdcolor="#faac61"
     RBS             5204..5214
                     /label="bsRBS"
                     /ApEinfo_revcolor="#b7e6d7"
                     /ApEinfo_fwdcolor="#b7e6d7"
     CDS             5337..6071
                     /label="ermC"
                     /ApEinfo_revcolor="#ffef86"
                     /ApEinfo_fwdcolor="#ffef86"
     prokaryote t... 6076..6161
                     /label="TermC"
                     /ApEinfo_revcolor="#f8d3a9"
                     /ApEinfo_fwdcolor="#f8d3a9"
     misc_feature    6170..6209
                     /label="UNS_8"
                     /ApEinfo_revcolor="#c6c9d1"
                     /ApEinfo_fwdcolor="#c6c9d1"
     prokaryote t... complement(6210..6390)
                     /label="TAmarelleT9"
                     /ApEinfo_revcolor="#f58a5e"
                     /ApEinfo_fwdcolor="#f58a5e"
     misc_feature    complement(6394..7017)
                     /label="tetR"
                     /ApEinfo_revcolor="#f58a5e"
                     /ApEinfo_fwdcolor="#f58a5e"
     prokaryote p... 7018..7117
                     /label="P10"
                     /ApEinfo_revcolor="#f58a5e"
                     /ApEinfo_fwdcolor="#f58a5e"
     prokaryote p... 7118..7217
                     /label="P3_dcp"
                     /ApEinfo_revcolor="#f58a5e"
                     /ApEinfo_fwdcolor="#f58a5e"
     misc_feature    7131..7149
                     /label="Tet Operator"
                     /ApEinfo_revcolor="#84b0dc"
                     /ApEinfo_fwdcolor="#84b0dc"
     misc_feature    7158..7176
                     /label="Tet Operator"
                     /ApEinfo_revcolor="#84b0dc"
                     /ApEinfo_fwdcolor="#84b0dc"
     misc_feature    7182..7200
                     /label="Tet Operator"
                     /ApEinfo_revcolor="#84b0dc"
                     /ApEinfo_fwdcolor="#84b0dc"
     NGS barcode     7245..7259
                     /label="Barcode 59"
                     /ApEinfo_revcolor="#faac61"
                     /ApEinfo_fwdcolor="#faac61"
     CDS             7260..698
                     /label="mScarlet-I"
                     /ApEinfo_revcolor="#ffef86"
                     /ApEinfo_fwdcolor="#ffef86"
ORIGIN
        1 TGGTGAGTAA GGGTGAAGCC GTGATTAAAG AGTTCATGCG CTTCAAAGTG CATATGGAGG
       61 GCTCAATGAA CGGCCATGAA TTTGAAATTG AAGGTGAAGG AGAAGGCCGT CCGTATGAGG
      121 GCACCCAGAC CGCCAAACTG AAAGTCACAA AGGGTGGCCC GCTGCCGTTT TCGTGGGATA
      181 TTTTATCCCC TCAATTCATG TACGGCAGCC GGGCGTTTAT TAAACACCCG GCGGATATCC
      241 CGGATTACTA TAAGCAATCT TTTCCAGAAG GCTTTAAATG GGAGCGCGTG ATGAATTTTG
      301 AAGACGGAGG TGCTGTTACC GTGACCCAGG ACACGAGCTT AGAAGACGGT ACCTTGATCT
      361 ATAAGGTAAA GCTGCGTGGT ACCAATTTCC CGCCGGATGG GCCAGTTATG CAGAAAAAGA
      421 CTATGGGCTG GGAAGCATCG ACGGAGCGTC TTTACCCCGA AGACGGCGTC CTGAAAGGCG
      481 ATATTAAAAT GGCCCTGCGA CTGAAAGACG GCGGTCGCTA CCTTGCAGAT TTCAAAACAA
      541 CGTATAAAGC GAAAAAACCT GTGCAGATGC CCGGGGCGTA CAACGTTGAT CGCAAACTAG
      601 ATATCACTTC ACACAACGAA GATTACACGG TAGTCGAACA GTATGAACGT AGCGAGGGGC
      661 GCCATAGCAC CGGAGGCATG GATGAACTCT ATAAATAAGC TTCGCTCGTG CTCGCCGCGA
      721 CCTTCCTCTT CATGCACCTC TTCGGCATCG GGCTGCACAA CGCTACAGAG GAGCTTTTCC
      781 GCTGCATAAC CCTGCTTCGG GGTCATTATA GCGATTTTTT CGGTATATCC ATCCTTTTTC
      841 GCACGATATA CAGGATTTTG CCAAAGGGTT CGTGTAGACT TTCCTTGGTG TATCCAACGG
      901 CGTCAGCCGG GCAGGATAGG TGAAGTAGGC CCACCCGCGA GCGGGTGTTC CTTCTTCACT
      961 GTCCCTTATT CGCACCTGGC GGTGCTCAAC GGGAATCCTG CTCTGCGAGG CTGGCCGTAC
     1021 GCTAGGTATA CTTGAGACCA CCCCAGGATA CATAGATTAC CACAACTCCG AGCCCTTCCA
     1081 CCTAGCGTGC TAACCACGCA CGCTATTGTT GTATAGGCTA GGTGGAGGCT CAGTGATGAT
     1141 AAGTCTGCGA TGGTGGATGC ATGTGTCATG GTCATAGCTG TTTCCTGTGT GAAATTGTTA
     1201 TCCGCTCAGA GGGCACAATC CTATTCCGCG CTATCCGACA ATCTCCAAGA CATTAGGTGG
     1261 AGTTCAGTTC GGCGTATGGC ATATGTCGCT GGAAAGAACA TGTGAGCAAA AGGCCAGCAA
     1321 AAGGCCAGGA ACCGTAAAAA GGCCGCGTTG CTGGCGTTac agctgggcgc gccccatgtc
     1381 agccgttaag tgttcctgtg tcactcaaaa ttgctttgag aggctctaag ggcttctcag
     1441 tgcgttacat ccctggcttg ttgtccacaa ccgttaaacc ttaaaggctt taaaagcctt
     1501 atatattctt ttttttctta taaaacttaa aaccttagag gctatttaag ttgctgattt
     1561 atattaattt tattgttcaa acatgagagc ttagtacgtg aaacatgaga gcttagtacg
     1621 ttagccatga gagcttagta cgttagccat gagggtttag ttcgttaaac atgagagctt
     1681 agtacgttaa acatgagagc ttagtacgtg aaacatgaga gcttagtacg tactatcaac
     1741 aggttgaact gctgatcttc agatcggcgc gccggccggc cGAAGATCCT TTGATCTTTT
     1801 CTACGGGGTC TGACGCTCTA TTCAACAAAG CCGCCGTCCC GTCAAGTCAG CGTAAATGGG
     1861 TAGGGGGCTT CAAATCGTCC CCCCATACGA TATAAGTTGT TACTAGTGCT TGGATTCTCA
     1921 CCAATAAAAA ACGCCCGGCG GCAACCGAGC GTTCTGAACA AATCCAGATG GAGTTCTGAG
     1981 GTCATTACTG GATCTATCAA CAGGAGTCCA AGCGAGCTCG ATATCAAATT ACGCCCCGCC
     2041 CTGCCACTCA TCGCAGTACT GTTGTAATTC ATTAAGCATT CTGCCGACAT GGAAGCCATC
     2101 ACAAACGGCA TGATGAACCT GAATCGCCAG CGGCATCAGC ACCTTGTCGC CTTGCGTATA
     2161 ATATTTGCCC ATGGTGAAAA CGGGGGCGAA GAAGTTGTCC ATATTGGCCA CGTTTAAATC
     2221 AAAACTGGTG AAACTCACCC AGGGATTGGC TGAGACGAAA AACATATTCT CAATAAACCC
     2281 TTTAGGGAAA TAGGCCAGGT TTTCACCGTA ACACGCCACA TCTTGCGAAT ATATGTGTAG
     2341 AAACTGCCGG AAATCGTCGT GGTATTCACT CCAGAGCGAT GAAAACGTTT CAGTTTGCTC
     2401 ATGGAAAACG GTGTAACAAG GGTGAACACT ATCCCATATC ACCAGCTCAC CGTCTTTCAT
     2461 TGCCATACGA AATTCCGGAT GAGCATTCAT CAGGCGGGCA AGAATGTGAA TAAAGGCCGG
     2521 ATAAAACTTG TGCTTATTTT TCTTTACGGT CTTTAAAAAG GCCGTAATAT CCAGCTGAAC
     2581 GGTCTGGTTA TAGGTACATT GAGCAACTGA CTGAAATGCC TCAAAATGTT CTTTACGATG
     2641 CCATTGGGAT ATATCAACGG TGGTATATCC AGTGATTTTT TTCTCCATTT TAGCTTCCTT
     2701 AGCTCCTGAA AATCTCGATA ACTCAAAAAA TACGCCCGGT AGTGATCTTA TTTCATTATG
     2761 GTGAAAGTTG GAACCTCTTA CGTGCCGATC AACGTCTCAT TGATACCTGA AACAAAACCC
     2821 ATCGTACGGC CAAGGAAGTC TCCAATAACT GTGATCCACC ACAAGCGCCA GGGTTTTCCC
     2881 AGTCACGACG TTGTAAAACG ACGGCCAGTC ATGCATAATC CGCACGCATC TGGAATAAGG
     2941 AAGTGCCATT CCGCCTGACC TTAGCGTGCG AACAGCACGC TATTGTTGTA TCATTACTCG
     3001 CATCCATTCT CAGGCTGTCT CGTCTCGTCT CCGAGGTCTC AGGAGAATGA GTCAGGGTCA
     3061 CGCGTAGGAC GCGTCGAGTA GGGTTTCTTG TCGACTCCAT GTCAGTTCCG CAGCCACACG
     3121 CCGTGTGAAG CTGGGGAGGT TCATTTGATA TGCCTCCTAA ATTTTTATCT AAAGTGAATT
     3181 TAGGAGGCTT ACTTGTCTGC TTTCTTCATT AGAATCAATC CTTTTTTAAA AGTCAATCCC
     3241 GTTTGTTGAA CTACTCTTTA ATAAAATAAT TTTTCCGTTC CCAATTCCAC ATTGCAATAA
     3301 TAGAAAATCC ATCTTCATCG GCTTTTTCGT CATCATCTGT ATGAATCAAA TCGCCTTCTT
     3361 CTGTGTCATC AAGGTTTAAT TTTTTATGTA TTTCTTTTAA CAAACCACCA TAGGAGATTA
     3421 ACCTTTTACG GTGTAAACCT TCCTCCAAAT CAGACAAACG TTTCAAATTC TTTTCTTCAT
     3481 CATCGGTCAT AAAATCCGTA TCCTTTACAG GATATTTTGC AGTTTCGTCA ATTGCCGATT
     3541 GTATATCCGA TTTATATTTA TTTTTCGGTC GAATCATTTG AACTTTTACA TTTGGATCAT
     3601 AGTCTAATTT CATTGCCTTT TTCCAAAATT GAATCCATTG TTTTTGATTC ACGTAGTTTT
     3661 CTGTATTCTT AAAATAAGTT GGTTCCACAC ATACCAATAC ATGCATGTGC TGATTATAAG
     3721 AATTATCTTT ATTATTTATT GTCACTTCCG TTGCACGCAT AAAACCAACA AGATTTTTAT
     3781 TAATTTTTTT ATATTGCATC ATTCGGCGAA ATCCTTGAGC CATATCTGAC AAACTCTTAT
     3841 TTAATTCTTC GCCATCATAA ACATTTTTAA CTGTTAATGT GAGAAACAAC CAACGAACTG
     3901 TTGGCTTTTG TTTAATAACT TCAGCAACAA CCTTTTGTGA CTGAATGCCA TGTTTCATTG
     3961 CTCTCCTCCA GTTGCACATT GGACAAAGCC TGGATTTACA AAACCACACT CGATACAACT
     4021 TTCTTTCGCC TGTTTCACGA TTTTGTTTAT ACTCTAATAT TTCAGCACAA TCTTTTACTC
     4081 TTTCAGCCTT TTTAAATTCA AGAATATGCA GAAGTTCAAA GTAATCAACA TTAGCGATTT
     4141 TCTTTTCTCT CCATGGCCTC ACTTTTCCAC TTTTTGTCTT GTCCACTAAA ACCCTTGATT
     4201 TTTCATCTGA ATAAATGCTA CTATTAGGAC ACATAATATT AAAAGAAACC CCCATCTATT
     4261 TAGTTATTTG TTTGGTCACT TATAACTTTA ACAGATGGGG TTTTTCTGTG CAACCAATTT
     4321 TAAGGGTTTT CAATACTTTA AAACACATAC ATACCAACAC TTCAACGCAC CTTTCAGCAA
     4381 CTAAAATAAA AATGACGTTA TTTCTATATG TATCAAGAAT AGAAAGAACT CGTTTTTCGC
     4441 TACGCTCAAA ACGCAAAAAA AGCACTCATT CGAGTGCTTT TTCTTATCGC TCCAAATCAT
     4501 GCGATTTTTT CCTCTTTGCT TTTCTTTGCT CACGAAGTTC TCGATCACGC TGCAAAACAT
     4561 CTTGAAGCGA AAAAGTATTC TTCTTTTCTT CCGATCGCTC ATGCTGACGC ACGAAAAGCC
     4621 CTCTAGGCGC ATAGGAACAA CTCCTAAATG CATGTGAGGG GTTTTCTCGT CCATGTGAAC
     4681 AGTCGCATAC GCAATATTTT GTTTCCCATA CTGCATTAAT GAATCGGCCA ACGCGCGGGG
     4741 AGAGGCGGTT TGCGTATTGG GCGCTCTTGC GCTTCCTCGC TCACTGACTC GCTGCGCTCG
     4801 GTCGTTCGGC TGCGGCGAGC GGTATCAGCT CACTCAAAGG CGGTAATACG GTTATCCACA
     4861 GAATCAGGGG CGCTAGCAAG GAGGATCCTT TAACTCTGGC AACCCTCAAA ATTGAATGAG
     4921 ACATGCTACA CCTCCGGATA ATAAATATAT ATAAACGTAT ATAGATTTCA TAAAGTCTAA
     4981 CACACTAGAC TTATTTACTT CGTAATTAAG TCGTTAAACC GTGTGCTCTA CGACCAAAAC
     5041 TATAAAACCT TTAAGAACTT TCTTTTTTTA CAAGAAAAAA GAAATTAGAT AAATCTCTCA
     5101 TATCTTTTAT TCAATAATCG CATCCGATTG CAGTATAAAT TTAACGATCA CTCATCATGT
     5161 TCATATTTAT CAGAGGTCGT GCTATAATTA TACTAATTTT ATAAGGAGGA AAAAATATGG
     5221 GCATTTTTAG TATTTTTGTA ATCAGCACAG TTCATTATCA ACCAAACAAA AAATAAGTGG
     5281 TTATAATGAA TCGTTAATAA GCAAAATTCA TATAACCAAA TTAAAGAGGG TTATAAATGA
     5341 ACGAGAAAAA TATAAAACAC AGTCAAAACT TTATTACTTC AAAACATAAT ATAGATAAAA
     5401 TAATGACAAA TATAAGATTA AATGAACATG ATAATATCTT TGAAATCGGC TCAGGAAAAG
     5461 GCCATTTTAC CCTTGAATTA GTAAAGAGGT GTAATTTCGT AACTGCCATT GAAATAGACC
     5521 ATAAATTATG CAAAACTACA GAAAATAAAC TTGTTGATCA CGATAATTTC CAAGTTTTAA
     5581 ACAAGGATAT ATTGCAGTTT AAATTTCCTA AAAACCAATC CTATAAAATA TATGGTAATA
     5641 TACCTTATAA CATAAGTACG GATATAATAC GCAAAATTGT TTTTGATAGT ATAGCTAATG
     5701 AGATTTATTT AATCGTGGAA TACGGGTTTG CTAAAAGATT ATTAAATACA AAACGCTCAT
     5761 TGGCATTACT TTTAATGGCA GAAGTTGATA TTTCTATATT AAGTATGGTT CCAAGAGAAT
     5821 ATTTTCATCC TAAACCTAAA GTGAATAGCT CACTTATCAG ATTAAGTAGA AAAAAATCAA
     5881 GAATATCACA CAAAGATAAA CAAAAGTATA ATTATTTCGT TATGAAATGG GTTAACAAAG
     5941 AATACAAGAA AATATTTACA AAAAATCAAT TTAACAATTC CTTAAAACAT GCAGGAATTG
     6001 ACGATTTAAA CAATATTAGC TTTGAACAAT TCTTATCTCT TTTCAATAGC TATAAATTAT
     6061 TTAATAAGTA AGCTTGTTAA GGGATGCATA AACTGCATCC CTTAACTTGT TTTTCGTGTG
     6121 CCTATTTTTT GTGAATCGAT TATGTCTTTT GCGCAGTCGG CCGCTATACC CTCGTCTCAA
     6181 CCAAAGCAAT CAACCCATCA ACCACCTGGT CGTTGGGATT GTCCTGACCG AAGCGGGACA
     6241 GGTCCACGAG CAGGCAATGC TTGTTGGGCA TGGTGAGGTG GATGTCTTTC ACTTCCGGCA
     6301 CGCAGCCGAG GACTTTTTGC GCCATATCGT AAAGTGTGTG CTGAACGGAT TCGCTTTCGT
     6361 GTTCAGCGAA AGAGGCGAGA AGGAGATTCC ttaagaccca ctttcacatt taagttgttt
     6421 ttctaatccg catatgatca attcaaggcc gaataagaag gctggctctg caccttggtg
     6481 atcaaataat tcgatagctt gtcgtaataa tggcggcata ctatcagtag taggtgtttc
     6541 cctttcttct ttagcgactt gatgctcttg atcttccaat acgcaaccta aagtaaaatg
     6601 ccccacagcg ctgagtgcat ataatgcatt ctctagtgaa aaaccttgtt ggcataaaaa
     6661 ggctaattga ttttcgagag tttcatactg tttttctgta ggccgtgtac ctaaatgtac
     6721 ttttgctcca tcgcgatgac ttagtaaagc acatctaaaa cttttagcgt tattacgtaa
     6781 aaaatcttgc cagctttccc cttctaaagg gcaaaagtga gtatggtgcc tatctaacat
     6841 ctcaatggct aaggcgtcga gcaaagcccg cttatttttt acatgccaat acaatgtagg
     6901 ctgctctaca cctagcttct gggcgagttt acgggttgtt aaaccttcga ttccgacctc
     6961 attaagcagc tctaatgcgc tgttaatcac tttactttta tctaatctag acatcatACT
     7021 TAAAACATCC TTCCAGATTA TCTTCTGTTA GTATACACAA AAAAAGATGA TGATGCCCTA
     7081 AAAGAGCACC ATCACCGTAT GAGTTTTTCA AAATCTTtga aagatcatga tccctatcag
     7141 tgatagagaa gttgtcatcc ctatcagtga tagagataaa atccctatca gtgatagaga
     7201 ttcggaggtt ttttaacATG ggttctcacc accaccacca tcacACGGGT GGTTCTACGA
//
