# Supplementary material for: A genetic platform for a biocementation bacterium
Source: bioRxiv preprint, doi:10.64898/2025.12.05.692644, version 1 (2025-12-06)
Supplement: Plasmid Sequences [file 692644_file03.zip › Sporosarcina Plasmid Vectors/Promoter library variant plasmids/pGLU_511_103.gb]

LOCUS       pGLU_511_103            7260 bp ds-DNA     circular     02-DEC-2025
DEFINITION  .
FEATURES             Location/Qualifiers
ORIGIN
        1 TGGTGAGTAA GGGTGAAGCC GTGATTAAAG AGTTCATGCG CTTCAAAGTG CATATGGAGG
       61 GCTCAATGAA CGGCCATGAA TTTGAAATTG AAGGTGAAGG AGAAGGCCGT CCGTATGAGG
      121 GCACCCAGAC CGCCAAACTG AAAGTCACAA AGGGTGGCCC GCTGCCGTTT TCGTGGGATA
      181 TTTTATCCCC TCAATTCATG TACGGCAGCC GGGCGTTTAT TAAACACCCG GCGGATATCC
      241 CGGATTACTA TAAGCAATCT TTTCCAGAAG GCTTTAAATG GGAGCGCGTG ATGAATTTTG
      301 AAGACGGAGG TGCTGTTACC GTGACCCAGG ACACGAGCTT AGAAGACGGT ACCTTGATCT
      361 ATAAGGTAAA GCTGCGTGGT ACCAATTTCC CGCCGGATGG GCCAGTTATG CAGAAAAAGA
      421 CTATGGGCTG GGAAGCATCG ACGGAGCGTC TTTACCCCGA AGACGGCGTC CTGAAAGGCG
      481 ATATTAAAAT GGCCCTGCGA CTGAAAGACG GCGGTCGCTA CCTTGCAGAT TTCAAAACAA
      541 CGTATAAAGC GAAAAAACCT GTGCAGATGC CCGGGGCGTA CAACGTTGAT CGCAAACTAG
      601 ATATCACTTC ACACAACGAA GATTACACGG TAGTCGAACA GTATGAACGT AGCGAGGGGC
      661 GCCATAGCAC CGGAGGCATG GATGAACTCT ATAAATAAGC TTCGCTCGTG CTCGCCGCGA
      721 CCTTCCTCTT CATGCACCTC TTCGGCATCG GGCTGCACAA CGCTACAGAG GAGCTTTTCC
      781 GCTGCATAAC CCTGCTTCGG GGTCATTATA GCGATTTTTT CGGTATATCC ATCCTTTTTC
      841 GCACGATATA CAGGATTTTG CCAAAGGGTT CGTGTAGACT TTCCTTGGTG TATCCAACGG
      901 CGTCAGCCGG GCAGGATAGG TGAAGTAGGC CCACCCGCGA GCGGGTGTTC CTTCTTCACT
      961 GTCCCTTATT CGCACCTGGC GGTGCTCAAC GGGAATCCTG CTCTGCGAGG CTGGCCGTAC
     1021 GCTAGGTATA CTTGAGACCA CCCCAGGATA CATAGATTAC CACAACTCCG AGCCCTTCCA
     1081 CCTAGCGTGC TAACCACGCA CGCTATTGTT GTATAGGCTA GGTGGAGGCT CAGTGATGAT
     1141 AAGTCTGCGA TGGTGGATGC ATGTGTCATG GTCATAGCTG TTTCCTGTGT GAAATTGTTA
     1201 TCCGCTCAGA GGGCACAATC CTATTCCGCG CTATCCGACA ATCTCCAAGA CATTAGGTGG
     1261 AGTTCAGTTC GGCGTATGGC ATATGTCGCT GGAAAGAACA TGTGAGCAAA AGGCCAGCAA
     1321 AAGGCCAGGA ACCGTAAAAA GGCCGCGTTG CTGGCGTTac agctgggcgc gccccatgtc
     1381 agccgttaag tgttcctgtg tcactcaaaa ttgctttgag aggctctaag ggcttctcag
     1441 tgcgttacat ccctggcttg ttgtccacaa ccgttaaacc ttaaaggctt taaaagcctt
     1501 atatattctt ttttttctta taaaacttaa aaccttagag gctatttaag ttgctgattt
     1561 atattaattt tattgttcaa acatgagagc ttagtacgtg aaacatgaga gcttagtacg
     1621 ttagccatga gagcttagta cgttagccat gagggtttag ttcgttaaac atgagagctt
     1681 agtacgttaa acatgagagc ttagtacgtg aaacatgaga gcttagtacg tactatcaac
     1741 aggttgaact gctgatcttc agatcggcgc gccggccggc cGAAGATCCT TTGATCTTTT
     1801 CTACGGGGTC TGACGCTCTA TTCAACAAAG CCGCCGTCCC GTCAAGTCAG CGTAAATGGG
     1861 TAGGGGGCTT CAAATCGTCC CCCCATACGA TATAAGTTGT TACTAGTGCT TGGATTCTCA
     1921 CCAATAAAAA ACGCCCGGCG GCAACCGAGC GTTCTGAACA AATCCAGATG GAGTTCTGAG
     1981 GTCATTACTG GATCTATCAA CAGGAGTCCA AGCGAGCTCG ATATCAAATT ACGCCCCGCC
     2041 CTGCCACTCA TCGCAGTACT GTTGTAATTC ATTAAGCATT CTGCCGACAT GGAAGCCATC
     2101 ACAAACGGCA TGATGAACCT GAATCGCCAG CGGCATCAGC ACCTTGTCGC CTTGCGTATA
     2161 ATATTTGCCC ATGGTGAAAA CGGGGGCGAA GAAGTTGTCC ATATTGGCCA CGTTTAAATC
     2221 AAAACTGGTG AAACTCACCC AGGGATTGGC TGAGACGAAA AACATATTCT CAATAAACCC
     2281 TTTAGGGAAA TAGGCCAGGT TTTCACCGTA ACACGCCACA TCTTGCGAAT ATATGTGTAG
     2341 AAACTGCCGG AAATCGTCGT GGTATTCACT CCAGAGCGAT GAAAACGTTT CAGTTTGCTC
     2401 ATGGAAAACG GTGTAACAAG GGTGAACACT ATCCCATATC ACCAGCTCAC CGTCTTTCAT
     2461 TGCCATACGA AATTCCGGAT GAGCATTCAT CAGGCGGGCA AGAATGTGAA TAAAGGCCGG
     2521 ATAAAACTTG TGCTTATTTT TCTTTACGGT CTTTAAAAAG GCCGTAATAT CCAGCTGAAC
     2581 GGTCTGGTTA TAGGTACATT GAGCAACTGA CTGAAATGCC TCAAAATGTT CTTTACGATG
     2641 CCATTGGGAT ATATCAACGG TGGTATATCC AGTGATTTTT TTCTCCATTT TAGCTTCCTT
     2701 AGCTCCTGAA AATCTCGATA ACTCAAAAAA TACGCCCGGT AGTGATCTTA TTTCATTATG
     2761 GTGAAAGTTG GAACCTCTTA CGTGCCGATC AACGTCTCAT TGATACCTGA AACAAAACCC
     2821 ATCGTACGGC CAAGGAAGTC TCCAATAACT GTGATCCACC ACAAGCGCCA GGGTTTTCCC
     2881 AGTCACGACG TTGTAAAACG ACGGCCAGTC ATGCATAATC CGCACGCATC TGGAATAAGG
     2941 AAGTGCCATT CCGCCTGACC TTAGCGTGCG AACAGCACGC TATTGTTGTA TCATTACTCG
     3001 CATCCATTCT CAGGCTGTCT CGTCTCGTCT CCGAGGTCTC AGGAGAATGA GTCAGGGTCA
     3061 CGCGTAGGAC GCGTCGAGTA GGGTTTCTTG TCGACTCCAT GTCAGTTCCG CAGCCACACG
     3121 CCGTGTGAAG CTGGGGAGGT TCATTTGATA TGCCTCCTAA ATTTTTATCT AAAGTGAATT
     3181 TAGGAGGCTT ACTTGTCTGC TTTCTTCATT AGAATCAATC CTTTTTTAAA AGTCAATCCC
     3241 GTTTGTTGAA CTACTCTTTA ATAAAATAAT TTTTCCGTTC CCAATTCCAC ATTGCAATAA
     3301 TAGAAAATCC ATCTTCATCG GCTTTTTCGT CATCATCTGT ATGAATCAAA TCGCCTTCTT
     3361 CTGTGTCATC AAGGTTTAAT TTTTTATGTA TTTCTTTTAA CAAACCACCA TAGGAGATTA
     3421 ACCTTTTACG GTGTAAACCT TCCTCCAAAT CAGACAAACG TTTCAAATTC TTTTCTTCAT
     3481 CATCGGTCAT AAAATCCGTA TCCTTTACAG GATATTTTGC AGTTTCGTCA ATTGCCGATT
     3541 GTATATCCGA TTTATATTTA TTTTTCGGTC GAATCATTTG AACTTTTACA TTTGGATCAT
     3601 AGTCTAATTT CATTGCCTTT TTCCAAAATT GAATCCATTG TTTTTGATTC ACGTAGTTTT
     3661 CTGTATTCTT AAAATAAGTT GGTTCCACAC ATACCAATAC ATGCATGTGC TGATTATAAG
     3721 AATTATCTTT ATTATTTATT GTCACTTCCG TTGCACGCAT AAAACCAACA AGATTTTTAT
     3781 TAATTTTTTT ATATTGCATC ATTCGGCGAA ATCCTTGAGC CATATCTGAC AAACTCTTAT
     3841 TTAATTCTTC GCCATCATAA ACATTTTTAA CTGTTAATGT GAGAAACAAC CAACGAACTG
     3901 TTGGCTTTTG TTTAATAACT TCAGCAACAA CCTTTTGTGA CTGAATGCCA TGTTTCATTG
     3961 CTCTCCTCCA GTTGCACATT GGACAAAGCC TGGATTTACA AAACCACACT CGATACAACT
     4021 TTCTTTCGCC TGTTTCACGA TTTTGTTTAT ACTCTAATAT TTCAGCACAA TCTTTTACTC
     4081 TTTCAGCCTT TTTAAATTCA AGAATATGCA GAAGTTCAAA GTAATCAACA TTAGCGATTT
     4141 TCTTTTCTCT CCATGGCCTC ACTTTTCCAC TTTTTGTCTT GTCCACTAAA ACCCTTGATT
     4201 TTTCATCTGA ATAAATGCTA CTATTAGGAC ACATAATATT AAAAGAAACC CCCATCTATT
     4261 TAGTTATTTG TTTGGTCACT TATAACTTTA ACAGATGGGG TTTTTCTGTG CAACCAATTT
     4321 TAAGGGTTTT CAATACTTTA AAACACATAC ATACCAACAC TTCAACGCAC CTTTCAGCAA
     4381 CTAAAATAAA AATGACGTTA TTTCTATATG TATCAAGAAT AGAAAGAACT CGTTTTTCGC
     4441 TACGCTCAAA ACGCAAAAAA AGCACTCATT CGAGTGCTTT TTCTTATCGC TCCAAATCAT
     4501 GCGATTTTTT CCTCTTTGCT TTTCTTTGCT CACGAAGTTC TCGATCACGC TGCAAAACAT
     4561 CTTGAAGCGA AAAAGTATTC TTCTTTTCTT CCGATCGCTC ATGCTGACGC ACGAAAAGCC
     4621 CTCTAGGCGC ATAGGAACAA CTCCTAAATG CATGTGAGGG GTTTTCTCGT CCATGTGAAC
     4681 AGTCGCATAC GCAATATTTT GTTTCCCATA CTGCATTAAT GAATCGGCCA ACGCGCGGGG
     4741 AGAGGCGGTT TGCGTATTGG GCGCTCTTGC GCTTCCTCGC TCACTGACTC GCTGCGCTCG
     4801 GTCGTTCGGC TGCGGCGAGC GGTATCAGCT CACTCAAAGG CGGTAATACG GTTATCCACA
     4861 GAATCAGGGG CGCTAGCAAG GAGGATCCTT TAACTCTGGC AACCCTCAAA ATTGAATGAG
     4921 ACATGCTACA CCTCCGGATA ATAAATATAT ATAAACGTAT ATAGATTTCA TAAAGTCTAA
     4981 CACACTAGAC TTATTTACTT CGTAATTAAG TCGTTAAACC GTGTGCTCTA CGACCAAAAC
     5041 TATAAAACCT TTAAGAACTT TCTTTTTTTA CAAGAAAAAA GAAATTAGAT AAATCTCTCA
     5101 TATCTTTTAT TCAATAATCG CATCCGATTG CAGTATAAAT TTAACGATCA CTCATCATGT
     5161 TCATATTTAT CAGAGGTCGT GCTATAATTA TACTAATTTT ATAAGGAGGA AAAAATATGG
     5221 GCATTTTTAG TATTTTTGTA ATCAGCACAG TTCATTATCA ACCAAACAAA AAATAAGTGG
     5281 TTATAATGAA TCGTTAATAA GCAAAATTCA TATAACCAAA TTAAAGAGGG TTATAAATGA
     5341 ACGAGAAAAA TATAAAACAC AGTCAAAACT TTATTACTTC AAAACATAAT ATAGATAAAA
     5401 TAATGACAAA TATAAGATTA AATGAACATG ATAATATCTT TGAAATCGGC TCAGGAAAAG
     5461 GCCATTTTAC CCTTGAATTA GTAAAGAGGT GTAATTTCGT AACTGCCATT GAAATAGACC
     5521 ATAAATTATG CAAAACTACA GAAAATAAAC TTGTTGATCA CGATAATTTC CAAGTTTTAA
     5581 ACAAGGATAT ATTGCAGTTT AAATTTCCTA AAAACCAATC CTATAAAATA TATGGTAATA
     5641 TACCTTATAA CATAAGTACG GATATAATAC GCAAAATTGT TTTTGATAGT ATAGCTAATG
     5701 AGATTTATTT AATCGTGGAA TACGGGTTTG CTAAAAGATT ATTAAATACA AAACGCTCAT
     5761 TGGCATTACT TTTAATGGCA GAAGTTGATA TTTCTATATT AAGTATGGTT CCAAGAGAAT
     5821 ATTTTCATCC TAAACCTAAA GTGAATAGCT CACTTATCAG ATTAAGTAGA AAAAAATCAA
     5881 GAATATCACA CAAAGATAAA CAAAAGTATA ATTATTTCGT TATGAAATGG GTTAACAAAG
     5941 AATACAAGAA AATATTTACA AAAAATCAAT TTAACAATTC CTTAAAACAT GCAGGAATTG
     6001 ACGATTTAAA CAATATTAGC TTTGAACAAT TCTTATCTCT TTTCAATAGC TATAAATTAT
     6061 TTAATAAGTA AGCTTGTTAA GGGATGCATA AACTGCATCC CTTAACTTGT TTTTCGTGTG
     6121 CCTATTTTTT GTGAATCGAT TATGTCTTTT GCGCAGTCGG CCGCTATACC CTCGTCTCAA
     6181 CCAAAGCAAT CAACCCATCA ACCACCTGGT CGTTGGGATT GTCCTGACCG AAGCGGGACA
     6241 GGTCCACGAG CAGGCAATGC TTGTTGGGCA TGGTGAGGTG GATGTCTTTC ACTTCCGGCA
     6301 CGCAGCCGAG GACTTTTTGC GCCATATCGT AAAGTGTGTG CTGAACGGAT TCGCTTTCGT
     6361 GTTCAGCGAA AGAGGCGAGA AGGAGATTCC ttaagaccca ctttcacatt taagttgttt
     6421 ttctaatccg catatgatca attcaaggcc gaataagaag gctggctctg caccttggtg
     6481 atcaaataat tcgatagctt gtcgtaataa tggcggcata ctatcagtag taggtgtttc
     6541 cctttcttct ttagcgactt gatgctcttg atcttccaat acgcaaccta aagtaaaatg
     6601 ccccacagcg ctgagtgcat ataatgcatt ctctagtgaa aaaccttgtt ggcataaaaa
     6661 ggctaattga ttttcgagag tttcatactg tttttctgta ggccgtgtac ctaaatgtac
     6721 ttttgctcca tcgcgatgac ttagtaaagc acatctaaaa cttttagcgt tattacgtaa
     6781 aaaatcttgc cagctttccc cttctaaagg gcaaaagtga gtatggtgcc tatctaacat
     6841 ctcaatggct aaggcgtcga gcaaagcccg cttatttttt acatgccaat acaatgtagg
     6901 ctgctctaca cctagcttct gggcgagttt acgggttgtt aaaccttcga ttccgacctc
     6961 attaagcagc tctaatgcgc tgttaatcac tttactttta tctaatctag acatcatGAA
     7021 ACCTCCTTAC TCCATTCTAG TCTATCATCA ATAGAAGAAA ATAGGATCGT TCAAACATTT
     7081 GACAGATTGA TGACATTTTC ATATTCAATT GTAAAGGGAA TGTAAATTTT ATCACTTAGC
     7141 TATTTACAAT GAGTCAATAA GACAAGCATA ATGAATAACG GTATATTGAT AAATGAATGA
     7201 ATGGGGTTGA CTACTAAATG ggttctcacc accaccacca tcacACTTCA GCGTCTAGCA
//
