# Supplementary material for: A genetic platform for a biocementation bacterium
Source: bioRxiv preprint, doi:10.64898/2025.12.05.692644, version 1 (2025-12-06)
Supplement: Plasmid Sequences [file 692644_file03.zip › Sporosarcina Plasmid Vectors/Promoter library variant plasmids/pGLU_511_28.gb]

LOCUS       pGLU_511_28             7260 bp ds-DNA     circular     02-DEC-2025
DEFINITION  .
FEATURES             Location/Qualifiers
     prokaryote t... 703..760
                     /label="TAmarelleT7"
                     /ApEinfo_revcolor="#f58a5e"
                     /ApEinfo_fwdcolor="#f58a5e"
     miscellaneous   774..1019
                     /label="oriT"
                     /ApEinfo_revcolor="#84b0dc"
                     /ApEinfo_fwdcolor="#84b0dc"
     miscellaneous   1043..1082
                     /label="UNSX"
                     /ApEinfo_revcolor="#9eafd2"
                     /ApEinfo_fwdcolor="#9eafd2"
     prokaryote p... 1083..1114
                     /label="L2U8H11"
                     /ApEinfo_revcolor="#75c6a9"
                     /ApEinfo_fwdcolor="#75c6a9"
     primer_bind     complement(1167..1187)
                     /label="M13-rev"
                     /ApEinfo_revcolor="#85dae9"
                     /ApEinfo_fwdcolor="#85dae9"
     primer_bind     complement(1171..1187)
                     /label="M13 rev"
                     /ApEinfo_revcolor="#c7b0e3"
                     /ApEinfo_fwdcolor="#c7b0e3"
     ori             1377..1765
                     /label="R6K ORI"
                     /ApEinfo_revcolor="#85dae9"
                     /ApEinfo_fwdcolor="#85dae9"
     terminator      1914..2008
                     /label="lambda t0 terminator"
                     /ApEinfo_revcolor="#faac61"
                     /ApEinfo_fwdcolor="#faac61"
     CDS             complement(2029..2688)
                     /label="cat"
                     /ApEinfo_revcolor="#ffef86"
                     /ApEinfo_fwdcolor="#ffef86"
     promoter        complement(2689..2791)
                     /label="Pcat"
                     /ApEinfo_revcolor="#9eafd2"
                     /ApEinfo_fwdcolor="#9eafd2"
     primer_bind     2892..2909
                     /label="M13-fwd"
                     /ApEinfo_revcolor="#85dae9"
                     /ApEinfo_fwdcolor="#85dae9"
     primer_bind     2893..2909
                     /label="M13 fwd"
                     /ApEinfo_revcolor="#d59687"
                     /ApEinfo_fwdcolor="#d59687"
     prokaryote t... 2962..2991
                     /label="L2U5H11"
                     /ApEinfo_revcolor="#f8d3a9"
                     /ApEinfo_fwdcolor="#f8d3a9"
     miscellaneous   2992..3031
                     /label="UNS1"
                     /ApEinfo_revcolor="#9eafd2"
                     /ApEinfo_fwdcolor="#9eafd2"
     spacer          2992..3031
                     /label="UNS_1"
                     /ApEinfo_revcolor="#c6c9d1"
                     /ApEinfo_fwdcolor="#c6c9d1"
     misc_feature    3055..3084
                     /label="F primer binding"
                     /ApEinfo_revcolor="#d6b295"
                     /ApEinfo_fwdcolor="#d6b295"
     Primer site     3055..3084
                     /label="F-skpp-asm-15-mer-2x"
                     /ApEinfo_revcolor="#f58a5e"
                     /ApEinfo_fwdcolor="#f58a5e"
     ORI barcode     3055..3134
                     /label="ORI_BC_30"
                     /ApEinfo_revcolor="#faac61"
                     /ApEinfo_fwdcolor="#faac61"
     Barcode         3085..3104
                     /label="BC.0030"
                     /ApEinfo_revcolor="#c6c9d1"
                     /ApEinfo_fwdcolor="#c6c9d1"
     Primer site     3105..3134
                     /label="R-skpp-asm-15-mer-2x"
                     /ApEinfo_revcolor="#f58a5e"
                     /ApEinfo_fwdcolor="#f58a5e"
     misc_feature    complement(3105..3134)
                     /label="R primer binding"
                     /ApEinfo_revcolor="#d6b295"
                     /ApEinfo_fwdcolor="#d6b295"
     ORI             3139..4870
                     /label="pTHT15 ORI"
                     /ApEinfo_revcolor="#f58a5e"
                     /ApEinfo_fwdcolor="#f58a5e"
     prokaryote p... 4884..5335
                     /label="PermC"
                     /ApEinfo_revcolor="#faac61"
                     /ApEinfo_fwdcolor="#faac61"
     RBS             5204..5214
                     /label="bsRBS"
                     /ApEinfo_revcolor="#b7e6d7"
                     /ApEinfo_fwdcolor="#b7e6d7"
     CDS             5337..6071
                     /label="ermC"
                     /ApEinfo_revcolor="#ffef86"
                     /ApEinfo_fwdcolor="#ffef86"
     prokaryote t... 6076..6161
                     /label="TermC"
                     /ApEinfo_revcolor="#f8d3a9"
                     /ApEinfo_fwdcolor="#f8d3a9"
     misc_feature    6170..6209
                     /label="UNS_8"
                     /ApEinfo_revcolor="#c6c9d1"
                     /ApEinfo_fwdcolor="#c6c9d1"
     prokaryote t... complement(6210..6390)
                     /label="TAmarelleT9"
                     /ApEinfo_revcolor="#f58a5e"
                     /ApEinfo_fwdcolor="#f58a5e"
     misc_feature    complement(6394..7017)
                     /label="tetR"
                     /ApEinfo_revcolor="#f58a5e"
                     /ApEinfo_fwdcolor="#f58a5e"
     prokaryote p... 7018..7117
                     /label="P4"
                     /ApEinfo_revcolor="#f58a5e"
                     /ApEinfo_fwdcolor="#f58a5e"
     prokaryote p... 7118..7217
                     /label="P1_cp"
                     /ApEinfo_revcolor="#f58a5e"
                     /ApEinfo_fwdcolor="#f58a5e"
     misc_feature    7154..7172
                     /label="Tet Operator"
                     /ApEinfo_revcolor="#84b0dc"
                     /ApEinfo_fwdcolor="#84b0dc"
     misc_feature    7182..7200
                     /label="Tet Operator"
                     /ApEinfo_revcolor="#84b0dc"
                     /ApEinfo_fwdcolor="#84b0dc"
     NGS barcode     7245..7259
                     /label="Barcode 28"
                     /ApEinfo_revcolor="#faac61"
                     /ApEinfo_fwdcolor="#faac61"
     CDS             7260..698
                     /label="mScarlet-I"
                     /ApEinfo_revcolor="#ffef86"
                     /ApEinfo_fwdcolor="#ffef86"
ORIGIN
        1 TGGTGAGTAA GGGTGAAGCC GTGATTAAAG AGTTCATGCG CTTCAAAGTG CATATGGAGG
       61 GCTCAATGAA CGGCCATGAA TTTGAAATTG AAGGTGAAGG AGAAGGCCGT CCGTATGAGG
      121 GCACCCAGAC CGCCAAACTG AAAGTCACAA AGGGTGGCCC GCTGCCGTTT TCGTGGGATA
      181 TTTTATCCCC TCAATTCATG TACGGCAGCC GGGCGTTTAT TAAACACCCG GCGGATATCC
      241 CGGATTACTA TAAGCAATCT TTTCCAGAAG GCTTTAAATG GGAGCGCGTG ATGAATTTTG
      301 AAGACGGAGG TGCTGTTACC GTGACCCAGG ACACGAGCTT AGAAGACGGT ACCTTGATCT
      361 ATAAGGTAAA GCTGCGTGGT ACCAATTTCC CGCCGGATGG GCCAGTTATG CAGAAAAAGA
      421 CTATGGGCTG GGAAGCATCG ACGGAGCGTC TTTACCCCGA AGACGGCGTC CTGAAAGGCG
      481 ATATTAAAAT GGCCCTGCGA CTGAAAGACG GCGGTCGCTA CCTTGCAGAT TTCAAAACAA
      541 CGTATAAAGC GAAAAAACCT GTGCAGATGC CCGGGGCGTA CAACGTTGAT CGCAAACTAG
      601 ATATCACTTC ACACAACGAA GATTACACGG TAGTCGAACA GTATGAACGT AGCGAGGGGC
      661 GCCATAGCAC CGGAGGCATG GATGAACTCT ATAAATAAGC TTCGCTCGTG CTCGCCGCGA
      721 CCTTCCTCTT CATGCACCTC TTCGGCATCG GGCTGCACAA CGCTACAGAG GAGCTTTTCC
      781 GCTGCATAAC CCTGCTTCGG GGTCATTATA GCGATTTTTT CGGTATATCC ATCCTTTTTC
      841 GCACGATATA CAGGATTTTG CCAAAGGGTT CGTGTAGACT TTCCTTGGTG TATCCAACGG
      901 CGTCAGCCGG GCAGGATAGG TGAAGTAGGC CCACCCGCGA GCGGGTGTTC CTTCTTCACT
      961 GTCCCTTATT CGCACCTGGC GGTGCTCAAC GGGAATCCTG CTCTGCGAGG CTGGCCGTAC
     1021 GCTAGGTATA CTTGAGACCA CCCCAGGATA CATAGATTAC CACAACTCCG AGCCCTTCCA
     1081 CCTAGCGTGC TAACCACGCA CGCTATTGTT GTATAGGCTA GGTGGAGGCT CAGTGATGAT
     1141 AAGTCTGCGA TGGTGGATGC ATGTGTCATG GTCATAGCTG TTTCCTGTGT GAAATTGTTA
     1201 TCCGCTCAGA GGGCACAATC CTATTCCGCG CTATCCGACA ATCTCCAAGA CATTAGGTGG
     1261 AGTTCAGTTC GGCGTATGGC ATATGTCGCT GGAAAGAACA TGTGAGCAAA AGGCCAGCAA
     1321 AAGGCCAGGA ACCGTAAAAA GGCCGCGTTG CTGGCGTTac agctgggcgc gccccatgtc
     1381 agccgttaag tgttcctgtg tcactcaaaa ttgctttgag aggctctaag ggcttctcag
     1441 tgcgttacat ccctggcttg ttgtccacaa ccgttaaacc ttaaaggctt taaaagcctt
     1501 atatattctt ttttttctta taaaacttaa aaccttagag gctatttaag ttgctgattt
     1561 atattaattt tattgttcaa acatgagagc ttagtacgtg aaacatgaga gcttagtacg
     1621 ttagccatga gagcttagta cgttagccat gagggtttag ttcgttaaac atgagagctt
     1681 agtacgttaa acatgagagc ttagtacgtg aaacatgaga gcttagtacg tactatcaac
     1741 aggttgaact gctgatcttc agatcggcgc gccggccggc cGAAGATCCT TTGATCTTTT
     1801 CTACGGGGTC TGACGCTCTA TTCAACAAAG CCGCCGTCCC GTCAAGTCAG CGTAAATGGG
     1861 TAGGGGGCTT CAAATCGTCC CCCCATACGA TATAAGTTGT TACTAGTGCT TGGATTCTCA
     1921 CCAATAAAAA ACGCCCGGCG GCAACCGAGC GTTCTGAACA AATCCAGATG GAGTTCTGAG
     1981 GTCATTACTG GATCTATCAA CAGGAGTCCA AGCGAGCTCG ATATCAAATT ACGCCCCGCC
     2041 CTGCCACTCA TCGCAGTACT GTTGTAATTC ATTAAGCATT CTGCCGACAT GGAAGCCATC
     2101 ACAAACGGCA TGATGAACCT GAATCGCCAG CGGCATCAGC ACCTTGTCGC CTTGCGTATA
     2161 ATATTTGCCC ATGGTGAAAA CGGGGGCGAA GAAGTTGTCC ATATTGGCCA CGTTTAAATC
     2221 AAAACTGGTG AAACTCACCC AGGGATTGGC TGAGACGAAA AACATATTCT CAATAAACCC
     2281 TTTAGGGAAA TAGGCCAGGT TTTCACCGTA ACACGCCACA TCTTGCGAAT ATATGTGTAG
     2341 AAACTGCCGG AAATCGTCGT GGTATTCACT CCAGAGCGAT GAAAACGTTT CAGTTTGCTC
     2401 ATGGAAAACG GTGTAACAAG GGTGAACACT ATCCCATATC ACCAGCTCAC CGTCTTTCAT
     2461 TGCCATACGA AATTCCGGAT GAGCATTCAT CAGGCGGGCA AGAATGTGAA TAAAGGCCGG
     2521 ATAAAACTTG TGCTTATTTT TCTTTACGGT CTTTAAAAAG GCCGTAATAT CCAGCTGAAC
     2581 GGTCTGGTTA TAGGTACATT GAGCAACTGA CTGAAATGCC TCAAAATGTT CTTTACGATG
     2641 CCATTGGGAT ATATCAACGG TGGTATATCC AGTGATTTTT TTCTCCATTT TAGCTTCCTT
     2701 AGCTCCTGAA AATCTCGATA ACTCAAAAAA TACGCCCGGT AGTGATCTTA TTTCATTATG
     2761 GTGAAAGTTG GAACCTCTTA CGTGCCGATC AACGTCTCAT TGATACCTGA AACAAAACCC
     2821 ATCGTACGGC CAAGGAAGTC TCCAATAACT GTGATCCACC ACAAGCGCCA GGGTTTTCCC
     2881 AGTCACGACG TTGTAAAACG ACGGCCAGTC ATGCATAATC CGCACGCATC TGGAATAAGG
     2941 AAGTGCCATT CCGCCTGACC TTAGCGTGCG AACAGCACGC TATTGTTGTA TCATTACTCG
     3001 CATCCATTCT CAGGCTGTCT CGTCTCGTCT CCGAGGTCTC AGGAGAATGA GTCAGGGTCA
     3061 CGCGTAGGAC GCGTCGAGTA GGGTTTCTTG TCGACTCCAT GTCAGTTCCG CAGCCACACG
     3121 CCGTGTGAAG CTGGGGAGGT TCATTTGATA TGCCTCCTAA ATTTTTATCT AAAGTGAATT
     3181 TAGGAGGCTT ACTTGTCTGC TTTCTTCATT AGAATCAATC CTTTTTTAAA AGTCAATCCC
     3241 GTTTGTTGAA CTACTCTTTA ATAAAATAAT TTTTCCGTTC CCAATTCCAC ATTGCAATAA
     3301 TAGAAAATCC ATCTTCATCG GCTTTTTCGT CATCATCTGT ATGAATCAAA TCGCCTTCTT
     3361 CTGTGTCATC AAGGTTTAAT TTTTTATGTA TTTCTTTTAA CAAACCACCA TAGGAGATTA
     3421 ACCTTTTACG GTGTAAACCT TCCTCCAAAT CAGACAAACG TTTCAAATTC TTTTCTTCAT
     3481 CATCGGTCAT AAAATCCGTA TCCTTTACAG GATATTTTGC AGTTTCGTCA ATTGCCGATT
     3541 GTATATCCGA TTTATATTTA TTTTTCGGTC GAATCATTTG AACTTTTACA TTTGGATCAT
     3601 AGTCTAATTT CATTGCCTTT TTCCAAAATT GAATCCATTG TTTTTGATTC ACGTAGTTTT
     3661 CTGTATTCTT AAAATAAGTT GGTTCCACAC ATACCAATAC ATGCATGTGC TGATTATAAG
     3721 AATTATCTTT ATTATTTATT GTCACTTCCG TTGCACGCAT AAAACCAACA AGATTTTTAT
     3781 TAATTTTTTT ATATTGCATC ATTCGGCGAA ATCCTTGAGC CATATCTGAC AAACTCTTAT
     3841 TTAATTCTTC GCCATCATAA ACATTTTTAA CTGTTAATGT GAGAAACAAC CAACGAACTG
     3901 TTGGCTTTTG TTTAATAACT TCAGCAACAA CCTTTTGTGA CTGAATGCCA TGTTTCATTG
     3961 CTCTCCTCCA GTTGCACATT GGACAAAGCC TGGATTTACA AAACCACACT CGATACAACT
     4021 TTCTTTCGCC TGTTTCACGA TTTTGTTTAT ACTCTAATAT TTCAGCACAA TCTTTTACTC
     4081 TTTCAGCCTT TTTAAATTCA AGAATATGCA GAAGTTCAAA GTAATCAACA TTAGCGATTT
     4141 TCTTTTCTCT CCATGGCCTC ACTTTTCCAC TTTTTGTCTT GTCCACTAAA ACCCTTGATT
     4201 TTTCATCTGA ATAAATGCTA CTATTAGGAC ACATAATATT AAAAGAAACC CCCATCTATT
     4261 TAGTTATTTG TTTGGTCACT TATAACTTTA ACAGATGGGG TTTTTCTGTG CAACCAATTT
     4321 TAAGGGTTTT CAATACTTTA AAACACATAC ATACCAACAC TTCAACGCAC CTTTCAGCAA
     4381 CTAAAATAAA AATGACGTTA TTTCTATATG TATCAAGAAT AGAAAGAACT CGTTTTTCGC
     4441 TACGCTCAAA ACGCAAAAAA AGCACTCATT CGAGTGCTTT TTCTTATCGC TCCAAATCAT
     4501 GCGATTTTTT CCTCTTTGCT TTTCTTTGCT CACGAAGTTC TCGATCACGC TGCAAAACAT
     4561 CTTGAAGCGA AAAAGTATTC TTCTTTTCTT CCGATCGCTC ATGCTGACGC ACGAAAAGCC
     4621 CTCTAGGCGC ATAGGAACAA CTCCTAAATG CATGTGAGGG GTTTTCTCGT CCATGTGAAC
     4681 AGTCGCATAC GCAATATTTT GTTTCCCATA CTGCATTAAT GAATCGGCCA ACGCGCGGGG
     4741 AGAGGCGGTT TGCGTATTGG GCGCTCTTGC GCTTCCTCGC TCACTGACTC GCTGCGCTCG
     4801 GTCGTTCGGC TGCGGCGAGC GGTATCAGCT CACTCAAAGG CGGTAATACG GTTATCCACA
     4861 GAATCAGGGG CGCTAGCAAG GAGGATCCTT TAACTCTGGC AACCCTCAAA ATTGAATGAG
     4921 ACATGCTACA CCTCCGGATA ATAAATATAT ATAAACGTAT ATAGATTTCA TAAAGTCTAA
     4981 CACACTAGAC TTATTTACTT CGTAATTAAG TCGTTAAACC GTGTGCTCTA CGACCAAAAC
     5041 TATAAAACCT TTAAGAACTT TCTTTTTTTA CAAGAAAAAA GAAATTAGAT AAATCTCTCA
     5101 TATCTTTTAT TCAATAATCG CATCCGATTG CAGTATAAAT TTAACGATCA CTCATCATGT
     5161 TCATATTTAT CAGAGGTCGT GCTATAATTA TACTAATTTT ATAAGGAGGA AAAAATATGG
     5221 GCATTTTTAG TATTTTTGTA ATCAGCACAG TTCATTATCA ACCAAACAAA AAATAAGTGG
     5281 TTATAATGAA TCGTTAATAA GCAAAATTCA TATAACCAAA TTAAAGAGGG TTATAAATGA
     5341 ACGAGAAAAA TATAAAACAC AGTCAAAACT TTATTACTTC AAAACATAAT ATAGATAAAA
     5401 TAATGACAAA TATAAGATTA AATGAACATG ATAATATCTT TGAAATCGGC TCAGGAAAAG
     5461 GCCATTTTAC CCTTGAATTA GTAAAGAGGT GTAATTTCGT AACTGCCATT GAAATAGACC
     5521 ATAAATTATG CAAAACTACA GAAAATAAAC TTGTTGATCA CGATAATTTC CAAGTTTTAA
     5581 ACAAGGATAT ATTGCAGTTT AAATTTCCTA AAAACCAATC CTATAAAATA TATGGTAATA
     5641 TACCTTATAA CATAAGTACG GATATAATAC GCAAAATTGT TTTTGATAGT ATAGCTAATG
     5701 AGATTTATTT AATCGTGGAA TACGGGTTTG CTAAAAGATT ATTAAATACA AAACGCTCAT
     5761 TGGCATTACT TTTAATGGCA GAAGTTGATA TTTCTATATT AAGTATGGTT CCAAGAGAAT
     5821 ATTTTCATCC TAAACCTAAA GTGAATAGCT CACTTATCAG ATTAAGTAGA AAAAAATCAA
     5881 GAATATCACA CAAAGATAAA CAAAAGTATA ATTATTTCGT TATGAAATGG GTTAACAAAG
     5941 AATACAAGAA AATATTTACA AAAAATCAAT TTAACAATTC CTTAAAACAT GCAGGAATTG
     6001 ACGATTTAAA CAATATTAGC TTTGAACAAT TCTTATCTCT TTTCAATAGC TATAAATTAT
     6061 TTAATAAGTA AGCTTGTTAA GGGATGCATA AACTGCATCC CTTAACTTGT TTTTCGTGTG
     6121 CCTATTTTTT GTGAATCGAT TATGTCTTTT GCGCAGTCGG CCGCTATACC CTCGTCTCAA
     6181 CCAAAGCAAT CAACCCATCA ACCACCTGGT CGTTGGGATT GTCCTGACCG AAGCGGGACA
     6241 GGTCCACGAG CAGGCAATGC TTGTTGGGCA TGGTGAGGTG GATGTCTTTC ACTTCCGGCA
     6301 CGCAGCCGAG GACTTTTTGC GCCATATCGT AAAGTGTGTG CTGAACGGAT TCGCTTTCGT
     6361 GTTCAGCGAA AGAGGCGAGA AGGAGATTCC ttaagaccca ctttcacatt taagttgttt
     6421 ttctaatccg catatgatca attcaaggcc gaataagaag gctggctctg caccttggtg
     6481 atcaaataat tcgatagctt gtcgtaataa tggcggcata ctatcagtag taggtgtttc
     6541 cctttcttct ttagcgactt gatgctcttg atcttccaat acgcaaccta aagtaaaatg
     6601 ccccacagcg ctgagtgcat ataatgcatt ctctagtgaa aaaccttgtt ggcataaaaa
     6661 ggctaattga ttttcgagag tttcatactg tttttctgta ggccgtgtac ctaaatgtac
     6721 ttttgctcca tcgcgatgac ttagtaaagc acatctaaaa cttttagcgt tattacgtaa
     6781 aaaatcttgc cagctttccc cttctaaagg gcaaaagtga gtatggtgcc tatctaacat
     6841 ctcaatggct aaggcgtcga gcaaagcccg cttatttttt acatgccaat acaatgtagg
     6901 ctgctctaca cctagcttct gggcgagttt acgggttgtt aaaccttcga ttccgacctc
     6961 attaagcagc tctaatgcgc tgttaatcac tttactttta tctaatctag acatcatGGA
     7021 GCCTACCTCC CTTTAGTCTT ATCGCTGGCA ACTGGATTTT TATAAGTAAG TAAGGAGAAA
     7081 GCAGTCACTT TCCCCTTACT TTAAATATGA TTCAACTttt tcagtataaa taagctatag
     7141 agtataggtg acttccctat cagtgataga gaCtataaaa atccctatca gtgatagaga
     7201 taaggaggct ttccataATG ggttctcacc accaccacca tcacACAGGA TCAGGCGGGA
//
