# Supplementary material for: A genetic platform for a biocementation bacterium
Source: bioRxiv preprint, doi:10.64898/2025.12.05.692644, version 1 (2025-12-06)
Supplement: Plasmid Sequences [file 692644_file03.zip › Sporosarcina Plasmid Vectors/Promoter library variant plasmids/pGLU_511_79.gb]

LOCUS       pGLU_511_79             7260 bp ds-DNA     circular     02-DEC-2025
DEFINITION  .
FEATURES             Location/Qualifiers
     prokaryote t... 703..760
                     /label="TAmarelleT7"
                     /ApEinfo_revcolor="#f58a5e"
                     /ApEinfo_fwdcolor="#f58a5e"
     miscellaneous   774..1019
                     /label="oriT"
                     /ApEinfo_revcolor="#84b0dc"
                     /ApEinfo_fwdcolor="#84b0dc"
     miscellaneous   1043..1082
                     /label="UNSX"
                     /ApEinfo_revcolor="#9eafd2"
                     /ApEinfo_fwdcolor="#9eafd2"
     prokaryote p... 1083..1114
                     /label="L2U8H11"
                     /ApEinfo_revcolor="#75c6a9"
                     /ApEinfo_fwdcolor="#75c6a9"
     primer_bind     complement(1167..1187)
                     /label="M13-rev"
                     /ApEinfo_revcolor="#85dae9"
                     /ApEinfo_fwdcolor="#85dae9"
     primer_bind     complement(1171..1187)
                     /label="M13 rev"
                     /ApEinfo_revcolor="#c7b0e3"
                     /ApEinfo_fwdcolor="#c7b0e3"
     ori             1377..1765
                     /label="R6K ORI"
                     /ApEinfo_revcolor="#85dae9"
                     /ApEinfo_fwdcolor="#85dae9"
     terminator      1914..2008
                     /label="lambda t0 terminator"
                     /ApEinfo_revcolor="#faac61"
                     /ApEinfo_fwdcolor="#faac61"
     CDS             complement(2029..2688)
                     /label="cat"
                     /ApEinfo_revcolor="#ffef86"
                     /ApEinfo_fwdcolor="#ffef86"
     promoter        complement(2689..2791)
                     /label="Pcat"
                     /ApEinfo_revcolor="#9eafd2"
                     /ApEinfo_fwdcolor="#9eafd2"
     primer_bind     2892..2909
                     /label="M13-fwd"
                     /ApEinfo_revcolor="#85dae9"
                     /ApEinfo_fwdcolor="#85dae9"
     primer_bind     2893..2909
                     /label="M13 fwd"
                     /ApEinfo_revcolor="#d59687"
                     /ApEinfo_fwdcolor="#d59687"
     prokaryote t... 2962..2991
                     /label="L2U5H11"
                     /ApEinfo_revcolor="#f8d3a9"
                     /ApEinfo_fwdcolor="#f8d3a9"
     spacer          2992..3031
                     /label="UNS_1"
                     /ApEinfo_revcolor="#c6c9d1"
                     /ApEinfo_fwdcolor="#c6c9d1"
     miscellaneous   2992..3031
                     /label="UNS1"
                     /ApEinfo_revcolor="#9eafd2"
                     /ApEinfo_fwdcolor="#9eafd2"
     misc_feature    3055..3084
                     /label="F primer binding"
                     /ApEinfo_revcolor="#d6b295"
                     /ApEinfo_fwdcolor="#d6b295"
     Primer site     3055..3084
                     /label="F-skpp-asm-15-mer-2x"
                     /ApEinfo_revcolor="#f58a5e"
                     /ApEinfo_fwdcolor="#f58a5e"
     ORI barcode     3055..3134
                     /label="ORI_BC_30"
                     /ApEinfo_revcolor="#faac61"
                     /ApEinfo_fwdcolor="#faac61"
     Barcode         3085..3104
                     /label="BC.0030"
                     /ApEinfo_revcolor="#c6c9d1"
                     /ApEinfo_fwdcolor="#c6c9d1"
     Primer site     3105..3134
                     /label="R-skpp-asm-15-mer-2x"
                     /ApEinfo_revcolor="#f58a5e"
                     /ApEinfo_fwdcolor="#f58a5e"
     misc_feature    complement(3105..3134)
                     /label="R primer binding"
                     /ApEinfo_revcolor="#d6b295"
                     /ApEinfo_fwdcolor="#d6b295"
     ORI             3139..4870
                     /label="pTHT15 ORI"
                     /ApEinfo_revcolor="#f58a5e"
                     /ApEinfo_fwdcolor="#f58a5e"
     prokaryote p... 4884..5335
                     /label="PermC"
                     /ApEinfo_revcolor="#faac61"
                     /ApEinfo_fwdcolor="#faac61"
     RBS             5204..5214
                     /label="bsRBS"
                     /ApEinfo_revcolor="#b7e6d7"
                     /ApEinfo_fwdcolor="#b7e6d7"
     CDS             5337..6071
                     /label="ermC"
                     /ApEinfo_revcolor="#ffef86"
                     /ApEinfo_fwdcolor="#ffef86"
     prokaryote t... 6076..6161
                     /label="TermC"
                     /ApEinfo_revcolor="#f8d3a9"
                     /ApEinfo_fwdcolor="#f8d3a9"
     misc_feature    6170..6209
                     /label="UNS_8"
                     /ApEinfo_revcolor="#c6c9d1"
                     /ApEinfo_fwdcolor="#c6c9d1"
     prokaryote t... complement(6210..6390)
                     /label="TAmarelleT9"
                     /ApEinfo_revcolor="#f58a5e"
                     /ApEinfo_fwdcolor="#f58a5e"
     misc_feature    complement(6394..7017)
                     /label="tetR"
                     /ApEinfo_revcolor="#f58a5e"
                     /ApEinfo_fwdcolor="#f58a5e"
     prokaryote p... 7018..7117
                     /label="P10"
                     /ApEinfo_revcolor="#f58a5e"
                     /ApEinfo_fwdcolor="#f58a5e"
     prokaryote p... 7118..7217
                     /label="P21_dp"
                     /ApEinfo_revcolor="#f58a5e"
                     /ApEinfo_fwdcolor="#f58a5e"
     misc_feature    7135..7153
                     /label="Tet Operator"
                     /ApEinfo_revcolor="#84b0dc"
                     /ApEinfo_fwdcolor="#84b0dc"
     misc_feature    7187..7205
                     /label="Tet Operator"
                     /ApEinfo_revcolor="#84b0dc"
                     /ApEinfo_fwdcolor="#84b0dc"
     NGS barcode     7245..7259
                     /label="Barcode 79"
                     /ApEinfo_revcolor="#faac61"
                     /ApEinfo_fwdcolor="#faac61"
     CDS             7260..698
                     /label="mScarlet-I"
                     /ApEinfo_revcolor="#ffef86"
                     /ApEinfo_fwdcolor="#ffef86"
ORIGIN
        1 TGGTGAGTAA GGGTGAAGCC GTGATTAAAG AGTTCATGCG CTTCAAAGTG CATATGGAGG
       61 GCTCAATGAA CGGCCATGAA TTTGAAATTG AAGGTGAAGG AGAAGGCCGT CCGTATGAGG
      121 GCACCCAGAC CGCCAAACTG AAAGTCACAA AGGGTGGCCC GCTGCCGTTT TCGTGGGATA
      181 TTTTATCCCC TCAATTCATG TACGGCAGCC GGGCGTTTAT TAAACACCCG GCGGATATCC
      241 CGGATTACTA TAAGCAATCT TTTCCAGAAG GCTTTAAATG GGAGCGCGTG ATGAATTTTG
      301 AAGACGGAGG TGCTGTTACC GTGACCCAGG ACACGAGCTT AGAAGACGGT ACCTTGATCT
      361 ATAAGGTAAA GCTGCGTGGT ACCAATTTCC CGCCGGATGG GCCAGTTATG CAGAAAAAGA
      421 CTATGGGCTG GGAAGCATCG ACGGAGCGTC TTTACCCCGA AGACGGCGTC CTGAAAGGCG
      481 ATATTAAAAT GGCCCTGCGA CTGAAAGACG GCGGTCGCTA CCTTGCAGAT TTCAAAACAA
      541 CGTATAAAGC GAAAAAACCT GTGCAGATGC CCGGGGCGTA CAACGTTGAT CGCAAACTAG
      601 ATATCACTTC ACACAACGAA GATTACACGG TAGTCGAACA GTATGAACGT AGCGAGGGGC
      661 GCCATAGCAC CGGAGGCATG GATGAACTCT ATAAATAAGC TTCGCTCGTG CTCGCCGCGA
      721 CCTTCCTCTT CATGCACCTC TTCGGCATCG GGCTGCACAA CGCTACAGAG GAGCTTTTCC
      781 GCTGCATAAC CCTGCTTCGG GGTCATTATA GCGATTTTTT CGGTATATCC ATCCTTTTTC
      841 GCACGATATA CAGGATTTTG CCAAAGGGTT CGTGTAGACT TTCCTTGGTG TATCCAACGG
      901 CGTCAGCCGG GCAGGATAGG TGAAGTAGGC CCACCCGCGA GCGGGTGTTC CTTCTTCACT
      961 GTCCCTTATT CGCACCTGGC GGTGCTCAAC GGGAATCCTG CTCTGCGAGG CTGGCCGTAC
     1021 GCTAGGTATA CTTGAGACCA CCCCAGGATA CATAGATTAC CACAACTCCG AGCCCTTCCA
     1081 CCTAGCGTGC TAACCACGCA CGCTATTGTT GTATAGGCTA GGTGGAGGCT CAGTGATGAT
     1141 AAGTCTGCGA TGGTGGATGC ATGTGTCATG GTCATAGCTG TTTCCTGTGT GAAATTGTTA
     1201 TCCGCTCAGA GGGCACAATC CTATTCCGCG CTATCCGACA ATCTCCAAGA CATTAGGTGG
     1261 AGTTCAGTTC GGCGTATGGC ATATGTCGCT GGAAAGAACA TGTGAGCAAA AGGCCAGCAA
     1321 AAGGCCAGGA ACCGTAAAAA GGCCGCGTTG CTGGCGTTac agctgggcgc gccccatgtc
     1381 agccgttaag tgttcctgtg tcactcaaaa ttgctttgag aggctctaag ggcttctcag
     1441 tgcgttacat ccctggcttg ttgtccacaa ccgttaaacc ttaaaggctt taaaagcctt
     1501 atatattctt ttttttctta taaaacttaa aaccttagag gctatttaag ttgctgattt
     1561 atattaattt tattgttcaa acatgagagc ttagtacgtg aaacatgaga gcttagtacg
     1621 ttagccatga gagcttagta cgttagccat gagggtttag ttcgttaaac atgagagctt
     1681 agtacgttaa acatgagagc ttagtacgtg aaacatgaga gcttagtacg tactatcaac
     1741 aggttgaact gctgatcttc agatcggcgc gccggccggc cGAAGATCCT TTGATCTTTT
     1801 CTACGGGGTC TGACGCTCTA TTCAACAAAG CCGCCGTCCC GTCAAGTCAG CGTAAATGGG
     1861 TAGGGGGCTT CAAATCGTCC CCCCATACGA TATAAGTTGT TACTAGTGCT TGGATTCTCA
     1921 CCAATAAAAA ACGCCCGGCG GCAACCGAGC GTTCTGAACA AATCCAGATG GAGTTCTGAG
     1981 GTCATTACTG GATCTATCAA CAGGAGTCCA AGCGAGCTCG ATATCAAATT ACGCCCCGCC
     2041 CTGCCACTCA TCGCAGTACT GTTGTAATTC ATTAAGCATT CTGCCGACAT GGAAGCCATC
     2101 ACAAACGGCA TGATGAACCT GAATCGCCAG CGGCATCAGC ACCTTGTCGC CTTGCGTATA
     2161 ATATTTGCCC ATGGTGAAAA CGGGGGCGAA GAAGTTGTCC ATATTGGCCA CGTTTAAATC
     2221 AAAACTGGTG AAACTCACCC AGGGATTGGC TGAGACGAAA AACATATTCT CAATAAACCC
     2281 TTTAGGGAAA TAGGCCAGGT TTTCACCGTA ACACGCCACA TCTTGCGAAT ATATGTGTAG
     2341 AAACTGCCGG AAATCGTCGT GGTATTCACT CCAGAGCGAT GAAAACGTTT CAGTTTGCTC
     2401 ATGGAAAACG GTGTAACAAG GGTGAACACT ATCCCATATC ACCAGCTCAC CGTCTTTCAT
     2461 TGCCATACGA AATTCCGGAT GAGCATTCAT CAGGCGGGCA AGAATGTGAA TAAAGGCCGG
     2521 ATAAAACTTG TGCTTATTTT TCTTTACGGT CTTTAAAAAG GCCGTAATAT CCAGCTGAAC
     2581 GGTCTGGTTA TAGGTACATT GAGCAACTGA CTGAAATGCC TCAAAATGTT CTTTACGATG
     2641 CCATTGGGAT ATATCAACGG TGGTATATCC AGTGATTTTT TTCTCCATTT TAGCTTCCTT
     2701 AGCTCCTGAA AATCTCGATA ACTCAAAAAA TACGCCCGGT AGTGATCTTA TTTCATTATG
     2761 GTGAAAGTTG GAACCTCTTA CGTGCCGATC AACGTCTCAT TGATACCTGA AACAAAACCC
     2821 ATCGTACGGC CAAGGAAGTC TCCAATAACT GTGATCCACC ACAAGCGCCA GGGTTTTCCC
     2881 AGTCACGACG TTGTAAAACG ACGGCCAGTC ATGCATAATC CGCACGCATC TGGAATAAGG
     2941 AAGTGCCATT CCGCCTGACC TTAGCGTGCG AACAGCACGC TATTGTTGTA TCATTACTCG
     3001 CATCCATTCT CAGGCTGTCT CGTCTCGTCT CCGAGGTCTC AGGAGAATGA GTCAGGGTCA
     3061 CGCGTAGGAC GCGTCGAGTA GGGTTTCTTG TCGACTCCAT GTCAGTTCCG CAGCCACACG
     3121 CCGTGTGAAG CTGGGGAGGT TCATTTGATA TGCCTCCTAA ATTTTTATCT AAAGTGAATT
     3181 TAGGAGGCTT ACTTGTCTGC TTTCTTCATT AGAATCAATC CTTTTTTAAA AGTCAATCCC
     3241 GTTTGTTGAA CTACTCTTTA ATAAAATAAT TTTTCCGTTC CCAATTCCAC ATTGCAATAA
     3301 TAGAAAATCC ATCTTCATCG GCTTTTTCGT CATCATCTGT ATGAATCAAA TCGCCTTCTT
     3361 CTGTGTCATC AAGGTTTAAT TTTTTATGTA TTTCTTTTAA CAAACCACCA TAGGAGATTA
     3421 ACCTTTTACG GTGTAAACCT TCCTCCAAAT CAGACAAACG TTTCAAATTC TTTTCTTCAT
     3481 CATCGGTCAT AAAATCCGTA TCCTTTACAG GATATTTTGC AGTTTCGTCA ATTGCCGATT
     3541 GTATATCCGA TTTATATTTA TTTTTCGGTC GAATCATTTG AACTTTTACA TTTGGATCAT
     3601 AGTCTAATTT CATTGCCTTT TTCCAAAATT GAATCCATTG TTTTTGATTC ACGTAGTTTT
     3661 CTGTATTCTT AAAATAAGTT GGTTCCACAC ATACCAATAC ATGCATGTGC TGATTATAAG
     3721 AATTATCTTT ATTATTTATT GTCACTTCCG TTGCACGCAT AAAACCAACA AGATTTTTAT
     3781 TAATTTTTTT ATATTGCATC ATTCGGCGAA ATCCTTGAGC CATATCTGAC AAACTCTTAT
     3841 TTAATTCTTC GCCATCATAA ACATTTTTAA CTGTTAATGT GAGAAACAAC CAACGAACTG
     3901 TTGGCTTTTG TTTAATAACT TCAGCAACAA CCTTTTGTGA CTGAATGCCA TGTTTCATTG
     3961 CTCTCCTCCA GTTGCACATT GGACAAAGCC TGGATTTACA AAACCACACT CGATACAACT
     4021 TTCTTTCGCC TGTTTCACGA TTTTGTTTAT ACTCTAATAT TTCAGCACAA TCTTTTACTC
     4081 TTTCAGCCTT TTTAAATTCA AGAATATGCA GAAGTTCAAA GTAATCAACA TTAGCGATTT
     4141 TCTTTTCTCT CCATGGCCTC ACTTTTCCAC TTTTTGTCTT GTCCACTAAA ACCCTTGATT
     4201 TTTCATCTGA ATAAATGCTA CTATTAGGAC ACATAATATT AAAAGAAACC CCCATCTATT
     4261 TAGTTATTTG TTTGGTCACT TATAACTTTA ACAGATGGGG TTTTTCTGTG CAACCAATTT
     4321 TAAGGGTTTT CAATACTTTA AAACACATAC ATACCAACAC TTCAACGCAC CTTTCAGCAA
     4381 CTAAAATAAA AATGACGTTA TTTCTATATG TATCAAGAAT AGAAAGAACT CGTTTTTCGC
     4441 TACGCTCAAA ACGCAAAAAA AGCACTCATT CGAGTGCTTT TTCTTATCGC TCCAAATCAT
     4501 GCGATTTTTT CCTCTTTGCT TTTCTTTGCT CACGAAGTTC TCGATCACGC TGCAAAACAT
     4561 CTTGAAGCGA AAAAGTATTC TTCTTTTCTT CCGATCGCTC ATGCTGACGC ACGAAAAGCC
     4621 CTCTAGGCGC ATAGGAACAA CTCCTAAATG CATGTGAGGG GTTTTCTCGT CCATGTGAAC
     4681 AGTCGCATAC GCAATATTTT GTTTCCCATA CTGCATTAAT GAATCGGCCA ACGCGCGGGG
     4741 AGAGGCGGTT TGCGTATTGG GCGCTCTTGC GCTTCCTCGC TCACTGACTC GCTGCGCTCG
     4801 GTCGTTCGGC TGCGGCGAGC GGTATCAGCT CACTCAAAGG CGGTAATACG GTTATCCACA
     4861 GAATCAGGGG CGCTAGCAAG GAGGATCCTT TAACTCTGGC AACCCTCAAA ATTGAATGAG
     4921 ACATGCTACA CCTCCGGATA ATAAATATAT ATAAACGTAT ATAGATTTCA TAAAGTCTAA
     4981 CACACTAGAC TTATTTACTT CGTAATTAAG TCGTTAAACC GTGTGCTCTA CGACCAAAAC
     5041 TATAAAACCT TTAAGAACTT TCTTTTTTTA CAAGAAAAAA GAAATTAGAT AAATCTCTCA
     5101 TATCTTTTAT TCAATAATCG CATCCGATTG CAGTATAAAT TTAACGATCA CTCATCATGT
     5161 TCATATTTAT CAGAGGTCGT GCTATAATTA TACTAATTTT ATAAGGAGGA AAAAATATGG
     5221 GCATTTTTAG TATTTTTGTA ATCAGCACAG TTCATTATCA ACCAAACAAA AAATAAGTGG
     5281 TTATAATGAA TCGTTAATAA GCAAAATTCA TATAACCAAA TTAAAGAGGG TTATAAATGA
     5341 ACGAGAAAAA TATAAAACAC AGTCAAAACT TTATTACTTC AAAACATAAT ATAGATAAAA
     5401 TAATGACAAA TATAAGATTA AATGAACATG ATAATATCTT TGAAATCGGC TCAGGAAAAG
     5461 GCCATTTTAC CCTTGAATTA GTAAAGAGGT GTAATTTCGT AACTGCCATT GAAATAGACC
     5521 ATAAATTATG CAAAACTACA GAAAATAAAC TTGTTGATCA CGATAATTTC CAAGTTTTAA
     5581 ACAAGGATAT ATTGCAGTTT AAATTTCCTA AAAACCAATC CTATAAAATA TATGGTAATA
     5641 TACCTTATAA CATAAGTACG GATATAATAC GCAAAATTGT TTTTGATAGT ATAGCTAATG
     5701 AGATTTATTT AATCGTGGAA TACGGGTTTG CTAAAAGATT ATTAAATACA AAACGCTCAT
     5761 TGGCATTACT TTTAATGGCA GAAGTTGATA TTTCTATATT AAGTATGGTT CCAAGAGAAT
     5821 ATTTTCATCC TAAACCTAAA GTGAATAGCT CACTTATCAG ATTAAGTAGA AAAAAATCAA
     5881 GAATATCACA CAAAGATAAA CAAAAGTATA ATTATTTCGT TATGAAATGG GTTAACAAAG
     5941 AATACAAGAA AATATTTACA AAAAATCAAT TTAACAATTC CTTAAAACAT GCAGGAATTG
     6001 ACGATTTAAA CAATATTAGC TTTGAACAAT TCTTATCTCT TTTCAATAGC TATAAATTAT
     6061 TTAATAAGTA AGCTTGTTAA GGGATGCATA AACTGCATCC CTTAACTTGT TTTTCGTGTG
     6121 CCTATTTTTT GTGAATCGAT TATGTCTTTT GCGCAGTCGG CCGCTATACC CTCGTCTCAA
     6181 CCAAAGCAAT CAACCCATCA ACCACCTGGT CGTTGGGATT GTCCTGACCG AAGCGGGACA
     6241 GGTCCACGAG CAGGCAATGC TTGTTGGGCA TGGTGAGGTG GATGTCTTTC ACTTCCGGCA
     6301 CGCAGCCGAG GACTTTTTGC GCCATATCGT AAAGTGTGTG CTGAACGGAT TCGCTTTCGT
     6361 GTTCAGCGAA AGAGGCGAGA AGGAGATTCC ttaagaccca ctttcacatt taagttgttt
     6421 ttctaatccg catatgatca attcaaggcc gaataagaag gctggctctg caccttggtg
     6481 atcaaataat tcgatagctt gtcgtaataa tggcggcata ctatcagtag taggtgtttc
     6541 cctttcttct ttagcgactt gatgctcttg atcttccaat acgcaaccta aagtaaaatg
     6601 ccccacagcg ctgagtgcat ataatgcatt ctctagtgaa aaaccttgtt ggcataaaaa
     6661 ggctaattga ttttcgagag tttcatactg tttttctgta ggccgtgtac ctaaatgtac
     6721 ttttgctcca tcgcgatgac ttagtaaagc acatctaaaa cttttagcgt tattacgtaa
     6781 aaaatcttgc cagctttccc cttctaaagg gcaaaagtga gtatggtgcc tatctaacat
     6841 ctcaatggct aaggcgtcga gcaaagcccg cttatttttt acatgccaat acaatgtagg
     6901 ctgctctaca cctagcttct gggcgagttt acgggttgtt aaaccttcga ttccgacctc
     6961 attaagcagc tctaatgcgc tgttaatcac tttactttta tctaatctag acatcatACT
     7021 TAAAACATCC TTCCAGATTA TCTTCTGTTA GTATACACAA AAAAAGATGA TGATGCCCTA
     7081 AAAGAGCACC ATCACCGTAT GAGTTTTTCA AAATCTTtcg acgcattccg aacttcccta
     7141 tcagtgatag agatattgac tttatttcaa tagatatgta gtatagtccc tatcagtgat
     7201 agagaAGGAG GTTTTTAATG ggttctcacc accaccacca tcacACTAGC ACTGCATCTA
//
