# Supplementary material for: A genetic platform for a biocementation bacterium
Source: bioRxiv preprint, doi:10.64898/2025.12.05.692644, version 1 (2025-12-06)
Supplement: Plasmid Sequences [file 692644_file03.zip › Sporosarcina Plasmid Vectors/Promoter library variant plasmids/pGLU_511_6.gb]

LOCUS       pGLU_511_6              7260 bp ds-DNA     circular     02-DEC-2025
DEFINITION  .
FEATURES             Location/Qualifiers
     prokaryote t... 703..760
                     /label="TAmarelleT7"
                     /ApEinfo_revcolor="#f58a5e"
                     /ApEinfo_fwdcolor="#f58a5e"
     miscellaneous   774..1019
                     /label="oriT"
                     /ApEinfo_revcolor="#84b0dc"
                     /ApEinfo_fwdcolor="#84b0dc"
     miscellaneous   1043..1082
                     /label="UNSX"
                     /ApEinfo_revcolor="#9eafd2"
                     /ApEinfo_fwdcolor="#9eafd2"
     prokaryote p... 1083..1114
                     /label="L2U8H11"
                     /ApEinfo_revcolor="#75c6a9"
                     /ApEinfo_fwdcolor="#75c6a9"
     primer_bind     complement(1167..1187)
                     /label="M13-rev"
                     /ApEinfo_revcolor="#85dae9"
                     /ApEinfo_fwdcolor="#85dae9"
     primer_bind     complement(1171..1187)
                     /label="M13 rev"
                     /ApEinfo_revcolor="#c7b0e3"
                     /ApEinfo_fwdcolor="#c7b0e3"
     ori             1377..1765
                     /label="R6K ORI"
                     /ApEinfo_revcolor="#85dae9"
                     /ApEinfo_fwdcolor="#85dae9"
     terminator      1914..2008
                     /label="lambda t0 terminator"
                     /ApEinfo_revcolor="#faac61"
                     /ApEinfo_fwdcolor="#faac61"
     CDS             complement(2029..2688)
                     /label="cat"
                     /ApEinfo_revcolor="#ffef86"
                     /ApEinfo_fwdcolor="#ffef86"
     promoter        complement(2689..2791)
                     /label="Pcat"
                     /ApEinfo_revcolor="#9eafd2"
                     /ApEinfo_fwdcolor="#9eafd2"
     primer_bind     2892..2909
                     /label="M13-fwd"
                     /ApEinfo_revcolor="#85dae9"
                     /ApEinfo_fwdcolor="#85dae9"
     primer_bind     2893..2909
                     /label="M13 fwd"
                     /ApEinfo_revcolor="#d59687"
                     /ApEinfo_fwdcolor="#d59687"
     prokaryote t... 2962..2991
                     /label="L2U5H11"
                     /ApEinfo_revcolor="#f8d3a9"
                     /ApEinfo_fwdcolor="#f8d3a9"
     miscellaneous   2992..3031
                     /label="UNS1"
                     /ApEinfo_revcolor="#9eafd2"
                     /ApEinfo_fwdcolor="#9eafd2"
     spacer          2992..3031
                     /label="UNS_1"
                     /ApEinfo_revcolor="#c6c9d1"
                     /ApEinfo_fwdcolor="#c6c9d1"
     misc_feature    3055..3084
                     /label="F primer binding"
                     /ApEinfo_revcolor="#d6b295"
                     /ApEinfo_fwdcolor="#d6b295"
     Primer site     3055..3084
                     /label="F-skpp-asm-15-mer-2x"
                     /ApEinfo_revcolor="#f58a5e"
                     /ApEinfo_fwdcolor="#f58a5e"
     ORI barcode     3055..3134
                     /label="ORI_BC_30"
                     /ApEinfo_revcolor="#faac61"
                     /ApEinfo_fwdcolor="#faac61"
     Barcode         3085..3104
                     /label="BC.0030"
                     /ApEinfo_revcolor="#c6c9d1"
                     /ApEinfo_fwdcolor="#c6c9d1"
     Primer site     3105..3134
                     /label="R-skpp-asm-15-mer-2x"
                     /ApEinfo_revcolor="#f58a5e"
                     /ApEinfo_fwdcolor="#f58a5e"
     misc_feature    complement(3105..3134)
                     /label="R primer binding"
                     /ApEinfo_revcolor="#d6b295"
                     /ApEinfo_fwdcolor="#d6b295"
     ORI             3139..4870
                     /label="pTHT15 ORI"
                     /ApEinfo_revcolor="#f58a5e"
                     /ApEinfo_fwdcolor="#f58a5e"
     prokaryote p... 4884..5335
                     /label="PermC"
                     /ApEinfo_revcolor="#faac61"
                     /ApEinfo_fwdcolor="#faac61"
     RBS             5204..5214
                     /label="bsRBS"
                     /ApEinfo_revcolor="#b7e6d7"
                     /ApEinfo_fwdcolor="#b7e6d7"
     CDS             5337..6071
                     /label="ermC"
                     /ApEinfo_revcolor="#ffef86"
                     /ApEinfo_fwdcolor="#ffef86"
     prokaryote t... 6076..6161
                     /label="TermC"
                     /ApEinfo_revcolor="#f8d3a9"
                     /ApEinfo_fwdcolor="#f8d3a9"
     misc_feature    6170..6209
                     /label="UNS_8"
                     /ApEinfo_revcolor="#c6c9d1"
                     /ApEinfo_fwdcolor="#c6c9d1"
     prokaryote t... complement(6210..6390)
                     /label="TAmarelleT9"
                     /ApEinfo_revcolor="#f58a5e"
                     /ApEinfo_fwdcolor="#f58a5e"
     misc_feature    complement(6394..7017)
                     /label="tetR"
                     /ApEinfo_revcolor="#f58a5e"
                     /ApEinfo_fwdcolor="#f58a5e"
     prokaryote p... 7018..7117
                     /label="P19"
                     /ApEinfo_revcolor="#f58a5e"
                     /ApEinfo_fwdcolor="#f58a5e"
     prokaryote p... 7118..7217
                     /label="P1_d"
                     /ApEinfo_revcolor="#f58a5e"
                     /ApEinfo_fwdcolor="#f58a5e"
     misc_feature    7127..7145
                     /label="Tet Operator"
                     /ApEinfo_revcolor="#84b0dc"
                     /ApEinfo_fwdcolor="#84b0dc"
     NGS barcode     7245..7259
                     /label="Barcode 6"
                     /ApEinfo_revcolor="#faac61"
                     /ApEinfo_fwdcolor="#faac61"
     CDS             7260..698
                     /label="mScarlet-I"
                     /ApEinfo_revcolor="#ffef86"
                     /ApEinfo_fwdcolor="#ffef86"
ORIGIN
        1 TGGTGAGTAA GGGTGAAGCC GTGATTAAAG AGTTCATGCG CTTCAAAGTG CATATGGAGG
       61 GCTCAATGAA CGGCCATGAA TTTGAAATTG AAGGTGAAGG AGAAGGCCGT CCGTATGAGG
      121 GCACCCAGAC CGCCAAACTG AAAGTCACAA AGGGTGGCCC GCTGCCGTTT TCGTGGGATA
      181 TTTTATCCCC TCAATTCATG TACGGCAGCC GGGCGTTTAT TAAACACCCG GCGGATATCC
      241 CGGATTACTA TAAGCAATCT TTTCCAGAAG GCTTTAAATG GGAGCGCGTG ATGAATTTTG
      301 AAGACGGAGG TGCTGTTACC GTGACCCAGG ACACGAGCTT AGAAGACGGT ACCTTGATCT
      361 ATAAGGTAAA GCTGCGTGGT ACCAATTTCC CGCCGGATGG GCCAGTTATG CAGAAAAAGA
      421 CTATGGGCTG GGAAGCATCG ACGGAGCGTC TTTACCCCGA AGACGGCGTC CTGAAAGGCG
      481 ATATTAAAAT GGCCCTGCGA CTGAAAGACG GCGGTCGCTA CCTTGCAGAT TTCAAAACAA
      541 CGTATAAAGC GAAAAAACCT GTGCAGATGC CCGGGGCGTA CAACGTTGAT CGCAAACTAG
      601 ATATCACTTC ACACAACGAA GATTACACGG TAGTCGAACA GTATGAACGT AGCGAGGGGC
      661 GCCATAGCAC CGGAGGCATG GATGAACTCT ATAAATAAGC TTCGCTCGTG CTCGCCGCGA
      721 CCTTCCTCTT CATGCACCTC TTCGGCATCG GGCTGCACAA CGCTACAGAG GAGCTTTTCC
      781 GCTGCATAAC CCTGCTTCGG GGTCATTATA GCGATTTTTT CGGTATATCC ATCCTTTTTC
      841 GCACGATATA CAGGATTTTG CCAAAGGGTT CGTGTAGACT TTCCTTGGTG TATCCAACGG
      901 CGTCAGCCGG GCAGGATAGG TGAAGTAGGC CCACCCGCGA GCGGGTGTTC CTTCTTCACT
      961 GTCCCTTATT CGCACCTGGC GGTGCTCAAC GGGAATCCTG CTCTGCGAGG CTGGCCGTAC
     1021 GCTAGGTATA CTTGAGACCA CCCCAGGATA CATAGATTAC CACAACTCCG AGCCCTTCCA
     1081 CCTAGCGTGC TAACCACGCA CGCTATTGTT GTATAGGCTA GGTGGAGGCT CAGTGATGAT
     1141 AAGTCTGCGA TGGTGGATGC ATGTGTCATG GTCATAGCTG TTTCCTGTGT GAAATTGTTA
     1201 TCCGCTCAGA GGGCACAATC CTATTCCGCG CTATCCGACA ATCTCCAAGA CATTAGGTGG
     1261 AGTTCAGTTC GGCGTATGGC ATATGTCGCT GGAAAGAACA TGTGAGCAAA AGGCCAGCAA
     1321 AAGGCCAGGA ACCGTAAAAA GGCCGCGTTG CTGGCGTTac agctgggcgc gccccatgtc
     1381 agccgttaag tgttcctgtg tcactcaaaa ttgctttgag aggctctaag ggcttctcag
     1441 tgcgttacat ccctggcttg ttgtccacaa ccgttaaacc ttaaaggctt taaaagcctt
     1501 atatattctt ttttttctta taaaacttaa aaccttagag gctatttaag ttgctgattt
     1561 atattaattt tattgttcaa acatgagagc ttagtacgtg aaacatgaga gcttagtacg
     1621 ttagccatga gagcttagta cgttagccat gagggtttag ttcgttaaac atgagagctt
     1681 agtacgttaa acatgagagc ttagtacgtg aaacatgaga gcttagtacg tactatcaac
     1741 aggttgaact gctgatcttc agatcggcgc gccggccggc cGAAGATCCT TTGATCTTTT
     1801 CTACGGGGTC TGACGCTCTA TTCAACAAAG CCGCCGTCCC GTCAAGTCAG CGTAAATGGG
     1861 TAGGGGGCTT CAAATCGTCC CCCCATACGA TATAAGTTGT TACTAGTGCT TGGATTCTCA
     1921 CCAATAAAAA ACGCCCGGCG GCAACCGAGC GTTCTGAACA AATCCAGATG GAGTTCTGAG
     1981 GTCATTACTG GATCTATCAA CAGGAGTCCA AGCGAGCTCG ATATCAAATT ACGCCCCGCC
     2041 CTGCCACTCA TCGCAGTACT GTTGTAATTC ATTAAGCATT CTGCCGACAT GGAAGCCATC
     2101 ACAAACGGCA TGATGAACCT GAATCGCCAG CGGCATCAGC ACCTTGTCGC CTTGCGTATA
     2161 ATATTTGCCC ATGGTGAAAA CGGGGGCGAA GAAGTTGTCC ATATTGGCCA CGTTTAAATC
     2221 AAAACTGGTG AAACTCACCC AGGGATTGGC TGAGACGAAA AACATATTCT CAATAAACCC
     2281 TTTAGGGAAA TAGGCCAGGT TTTCACCGTA ACACGCCACA TCTTGCGAAT ATATGTGTAG
     2341 AAACTGCCGG AAATCGTCGT GGTATTCACT CCAGAGCGAT GAAAACGTTT CAGTTTGCTC
     2401 ATGGAAAACG GTGTAACAAG GGTGAACACT ATCCCATATC ACCAGCTCAC CGTCTTTCAT
     2461 TGCCATACGA AATTCCGGAT GAGCATTCAT CAGGCGGGCA AGAATGTGAA TAAAGGCCGG
     2521 ATAAAACTTG TGCTTATTTT TCTTTACGGT CTTTAAAAAG GCCGTAATAT CCAGCTGAAC
     2581 GGTCTGGTTA TAGGTACATT GAGCAACTGA CTGAAATGCC TCAAAATGTT CTTTACGATG
     2641 CCATTGGGAT ATATCAACGG TGGTATATCC AGTGATTTTT TTCTCCATTT TAGCTTCCTT
     2701 AGCTCCTGAA AATCTCGATA ACTCAAAAAA TACGCCCGGT AGTGATCTTA TTTCATTATG
     2761 GTGAAAGTTG GAACCTCTTA CGTGCCGATC AACGTCTCAT TGATACCTGA AACAAAACCC
     2821 ATCGTACGGC CAAGGAAGTC TCCAATAACT GTGATCCACC ACAAGCGCCA GGGTTTTCCC
     2881 AGTCACGACG TTGTAAAACG ACGGCCAGTC ATGCATAATC CGCACGCATC TGGAATAAGG
     2941 AAGTGCCATT CCGCCTGACC TTAGCGTGCG AACAGCACGC TATTGTTGTA TCATTACTCG
     3001 CATCCATTCT CAGGCTGTCT CGTCTCGTCT CCGAGGTCTC AGGAGAATGA GTCAGGGTCA
     3061 CGCGTAGGAC GCGTCGAGTA GGGTTTCTTG TCGACTCCAT GTCAGTTCCG CAGCCACACG
     3121 CCGTGTGAAG CTGGGGAGGT TCATTTGATA TGCCTCCTAA ATTTTTATCT AAAGTGAATT
     3181 TAGGAGGCTT ACTTGTCTGC TTTCTTCATT AGAATCAATC CTTTTTTAAA AGTCAATCCC
     3241 GTTTGTTGAA CTACTCTTTA ATAAAATAAT TTTTCCGTTC CCAATTCCAC ATTGCAATAA
     3301 TAGAAAATCC ATCTTCATCG GCTTTTTCGT CATCATCTGT ATGAATCAAA TCGCCTTCTT
     3361 CTGTGTCATC AAGGTTTAAT TTTTTATGTA TTTCTTTTAA CAAACCACCA TAGGAGATTA
     3421 ACCTTTTACG GTGTAAACCT TCCTCCAAAT CAGACAAACG TTTCAAATTC TTTTCTTCAT
     3481 CATCGGTCAT AAAATCCGTA TCCTTTACAG GATATTTTGC AGTTTCGTCA ATTGCCGATT
     3541 GTATATCCGA TTTATATTTA TTTTTCGGTC GAATCATTTG AACTTTTACA TTTGGATCAT
     3601 AGTCTAATTT CATTGCCTTT TTCCAAAATT GAATCCATTG TTTTTGATTC ACGTAGTTTT
     3661 CTGTATTCTT AAAATAAGTT GGTTCCACAC ATACCAATAC ATGCATGTGC TGATTATAAG
     3721 AATTATCTTT ATTATTTATT GTCACTTCCG TTGCACGCAT AAAACCAACA AGATTTTTAT
     3781 TAATTTTTTT ATATTGCATC ATTCGGCGAA ATCCTTGAGC CATATCTGAC AAACTCTTAT
     3841 TTAATTCTTC GCCATCATAA ACATTTTTAA CTGTTAATGT GAGAAACAAC CAACGAACTG
     3901 TTGGCTTTTG TTTAATAACT TCAGCAACAA CCTTTTGTGA CTGAATGCCA TGTTTCATTG
     3961 CTCTCCTCCA GTTGCACATT GGACAAAGCC TGGATTTACA AAACCACACT CGATACAACT
     4021 TTCTTTCGCC TGTTTCACGA TTTTGTTTAT ACTCTAATAT TTCAGCACAA TCTTTTACTC
     4081 TTTCAGCCTT TTTAAATTCA AGAATATGCA GAAGTTCAAA GTAATCAACA TTAGCGATTT
     4141 TCTTTTCTCT CCATGGCCTC ACTTTTCCAC TTTTTGTCTT GTCCACTAAA ACCCTTGATT
     4201 TTTCATCTGA ATAAATGCTA CTATTAGGAC ACATAATATT AAAAGAAACC CCCATCTATT
     4261 TAGTTATTTG TTTGGTCACT TATAACTTTA ACAGATGGGG TTTTTCTGTG CAACCAATTT
     4321 TAAGGGTTTT CAATACTTTA AAACACATAC ATACCAACAC TTCAACGCAC CTTTCAGCAA
     4381 CTAAAATAAA AATGACGTTA TTTCTATATG TATCAAGAAT AGAAAGAACT CGTTTTTCGC
     4441 TACGCTCAAA ACGCAAAAAA AGCACTCATT CGAGTGCTTT TTCTTATCGC TCCAAATCAT
     4501 GCGATTTTTT CCTCTTTGCT TTTCTTTGCT CACGAAGTTC TCGATCACGC TGCAAAACAT
     4561 CTTGAAGCGA AAAAGTATTC TTCTTTTCTT CCGATCGCTC ATGCTGACGC ACGAAAAGCC
     4621 CTCTAGGCGC ATAGGAACAA CTCCTAAATG CATGTGAGGG GTTTTCTCGT CCATGTGAAC
     4681 AGTCGCATAC GCAATATTTT GTTTCCCATA CTGCATTAAT GAATCGGCCA ACGCGCGGGG
     4741 AGAGGCGGTT TGCGTATTGG GCGCTCTTGC GCTTCCTCGC TCACTGACTC GCTGCGCTCG
     4801 GTCGTTCGGC TGCGGCGAGC GGTATCAGCT CACTCAAAGG CGGTAATACG GTTATCCACA
     4861 GAATCAGGGG CGCTAGCAAG GAGGATCCTT TAACTCTGGC AACCCTCAAA ATTGAATGAG
     4921 ACATGCTACA CCTCCGGATA ATAAATATAT ATAAACGTAT ATAGATTTCA TAAAGTCTAA
     4981 CACACTAGAC TTATTTACTT CGTAATTAAG TCGTTAAACC GTGTGCTCTA CGACCAAAAC
     5041 TATAAAACCT TTAAGAACTT TCTTTTTTTA CAAGAAAAAA GAAATTAGAT AAATCTCTCA
     5101 TATCTTTTAT TCAATAATCG CATCCGATTG CAGTATAAAT TTAACGATCA CTCATCATGT
     5161 TCATATTTAT CAGAGGTCGT GCTATAATTA TACTAATTTT ATAAGGAGGA AAAAATATGG
     5221 GCATTTTTAG TATTTTTGTA ATCAGCACAG TTCATTATCA ACCAAACAAA AAATAAGTGG
     5281 TTATAATGAA TCGTTAATAA GCAAAATTCA TATAACCAAA TTAAAGAGGG TTATAAATGA
     5341 ACGAGAAAAA TATAAAACAC AGTCAAAACT TTATTACTTC AAAACATAAT ATAGATAAAA
     5401 TAATGACAAA TATAAGATTA AATGAACATG ATAATATCTT TGAAATCGGC TCAGGAAAAG
     5461 GCCATTTTAC CCTTGAATTA GTAAAGAGGT GTAATTTCGT AACTGCCATT GAAATAGACC
     5521 ATAAATTATG CAAAACTACA GAAAATAAAC TTGTTGATCA CGATAATTTC CAAGTTTTAA
     5581 ACAAGGATAT ATTGCAGTTT AAATTTCCTA AAAACCAATC CTATAAAATA TATGGTAATA
     5641 TACCTTATAA CATAAGTACG GATATAATAC GCAAAATTGT TTTTGATAGT ATAGCTAATG
     5701 AGATTTATTT AATCGTGGAA TACGGGTTTG CTAAAAGATT ATTAAATACA AAACGCTCAT
     5761 TGGCATTACT TTTAATGGCA GAAGTTGATA TTTCTATATT AAGTATGGTT CCAAGAGAAT
     5821 ATTTTCATCC TAAACCTAAA GTGAATAGCT CACTTATCAG ATTAAGTAGA AAAAAATCAA
     5881 GAATATCACA CAAAGATAAA CAAAAGTATA ATTATTTCGT TATGAAATGG GTTAACAAAG
     5941 AATACAAGAA AATATTTACA AAAAATCAAT TTAACAATTC CTTAAAACAT GCAGGAATTG
     6001 ACGATTTAAA CAATATTAGC TTTGAACAAT TCTTATCTCT TTTCAATAGC TATAAATTAT
     6061 TTAATAAGTA AGCTTGTTAA GGGATGCATA AACTGCATCC CTTAACTTGT TTTTCGTGTG
     6121 CCTATTTTTT GTGAATCGAT TATGTCTTTT GCGCAGTCGG CCGCTATACC CTCGTCTCAA
     6181 CCAAAGCAAT CAACCCATCA ACCACCTGGT CGTTGGGATT GTCCTGACCG AAGCGGGACA
     6241 GGTCCACGAG CAGGCAATGC TTGTTGGGCA TGGTGAGGTG GATGTCTTTC ACTTCCGGCA
     6301 CGCAGCCGAG GACTTTTTGC GCCATATCGT AAAGTGTGTG CTGAACGGAT TCGCTTTCGT
     6361 GTTCAGCGAA AGAGGCGAGA AGGAGATTCC ttaagaccca ctttcacatt taagttgttt
     6421 ttctaatccg catatgatca attcaaggcc gaataagaag gctggctctg caccttggtg
     6481 atcaaataat tcgatagctt gtcgtaataa tggcggcata ctatcagtag taggtgtttc
     6541 cctttcttct ttagcgactt gatgctcttg atcttccaat acgcaaccta aagtaaaatg
     6601 ccccacagcg ctgagtgcat ataatgcatt ctctagtgaa aaaccttgtt ggcataaaaa
     6661 ggctaattga ttttcgagag tttcatactg tttttctgta ggccgtgtac ctaaatgtac
     6721 ttttgctcca tcgcgatgac ttagtaaagc acatctaaaa cttttagcgt tattacgtaa
     6781 aaaatcttgc cagctttccc cttctaaagg gcaaaagtga gtatggtgcc tatctaacat
     6841 ctcaatggct aaggcgtcga gcaaagcccg cttatttttt acatgccaat acaatgtagg
     6901 ctgctctaca cctagcttct gggcgagttt acgggttgtt aaaccttcga ttccgacctc
     6961 attaagcagc tctaatgcgc tgttaatcac tttactttta tctaatctag acatcatATA
     7021 TAGCACTCCT TTAAACTAAT TAATATTACT TTAGCACGTT CTGAAACATT TTGGGTTATT
     7081 TACCGTATAC TTGATTGTAA AACAAAAGGG AGGAAATttt tcagtatccc tatcagtgat
     7141 agagaaggtg actggggatt aatctccagt acctataaaa ataaaaaact ttcatatact
     7201 taaggaggct ttccataATG ggttctcacc accaccacca tcacACAACG GCGACGACAA
//
