# Supplementary material for: A genetic platform for a biocementation bacterium
Source: bioRxiv preprint, doi:10.64898/2025.12.05.692644, version 1 (2025-12-06)
Supplement: Plasmid Sequences [file 692644_file03.zip › Sporosarcina Plasmid Vectors/Promoter library variant plasmids/pGLU_511_69.gb]

LOCUS       pGLU_511_69             7260 bp ds-DNA     circular     02-DEC-2025
DEFINITION  .
FEATURES             Location/Qualifiers
     prokaryote t... 703..760
                     /label="TAmarelleT7"
                     /ApEinfo_revcolor="#f58a5e"
                     /ApEinfo_fwdcolor="#f58a5e"
     miscellaneous   774..1019
                     /label="oriT"
                     /ApEinfo_revcolor="#84b0dc"
                     /ApEinfo_fwdcolor="#84b0dc"
     miscellaneous   1043..1082
                     /label="UNSX"
                     /ApEinfo_revcolor="#9eafd2"
                     /ApEinfo_fwdcolor="#9eafd2"
     prokaryote p... 1083..1114
                     /label="L2U8H11"
                     /ApEinfo_revcolor="#75c6a9"
                     /ApEinfo_fwdcolor="#75c6a9"
     primer_bind     complement(1167..1187)
                     /label="M13-rev"
                     /ApEinfo_revcolor="#85dae9"
                     /ApEinfo_fwdcolor="#85dae9"
     primer_bind     complement(1171..1187)
                     /label="M13 rev"
                     /ApEinfo_revcolor="#c7b0e3"
                     /ApEinfo_fwdcolor="#c7b0e3"
     ori             1377..1765
                     /label="R6K ORI"
                     /ApEinfo_revcolor="#85dae9"
                     /ApEinfo_fwdcolor="#85dae9"
     terminator      1914..2008
                     /label="lambda t0 terminator"
                     /ApEinfo_revcolor="#faac61"
                     /ApEinfo_fwdcolor="#faac61"
     CDS             complement(2029..2688)
                     /label="cat"
                     /ApEinfo_revcolor="#ffef86"
                     /ApEinfo_fwdcolor="#ffef86"
     promoter        complement(2689..2791)
                     /label="Pcat"
                     /ApEinfo_revcolor="#9eafd2"
                     /ApEinfo_fwdcolor="#9eafd2"
     primer_bind     2892..2909
                     /label="M13-fwd"
                     /ApEinfo_revcolor="#85dae9"
                     /ApEinfo_fwdcolor="#85dae9"
     primer_bind     2893..2909
                     /label="M13 fwd"
                     /ApEinfo_revcolor="#d59687"
                     /ApEinfo_fwdcolor="#d59687"
     prokaryote t... 2962..2991
                     /label="L2U5H11"
                     /ApEinfo_revcolor="#f8d3a9"
                     /ApEinfo_fwdcolor="#f8d3a9"
     spacer          2992..3031
                     /label="UNS_1"
                     /ApEinfo_revcolor="#c6c9d1"
                     /ApEinfo_fwdcolor="#c6c9d1"
     miscellaneous   2992..3031
                     /label="UNS1"
                     /ApEinfo_revcolor="#9eafd2"
                     /ApEinfo_fwdcolor="#9eafd2"
     misc_feature    3055..3084
                     /label="F primer binding"
                     /ApEinfo_revcolor="#d6b295"
                     /ApEinfo_fwdcolor="#d6b295"
     Primer site     3055..3084
                     /label="F-skpp-asm-15-mer-2x"
                     /ApEinfo_revcolor="#f58a5e"
                     /ApEinfo_fwdcolor="#f58a5e"
     ORI barcode     3055..3134
                     /label="ORI_BC_30"
                     /ApEinfo_revcolor="#faac61"
                     /ApEinfo_fwdcolor="#faac61"
     Barcode         3085..3104
                     /label="BC.0030"
                     /ApEinfo_revcolor="#c6c9d1"
                     /ApEinfo_fwdcolor="#c6c9d1"
     Primer site     3105..3134
                     /label="R-skpp-asm-15-mer-2x"
                     /ApEinfo_revcolor="#f58a5e"
                     /ApEinfo_fwdcolor="#f58a5e"
     misc_feature    complement(3105..3134)
                     /label="R primer binding"
                     /ApEinfo_revcolor="#d6b295"
                     /ApEinfo_fwdcolor="#d6b295"
     ORI             3139..4870
                     /label="pTHT15 ORI"
                     /ApEinfo_revcolor="#f58a5e"
                     /ApEinfo_fwdcolor="#f58a5e"
     prokaryote p... 4884..5335
                     /label="PermC"
                     /ApEinfo_revcolor="#faac61"
                     /ApEinfo_fwdcolor="#faac61"
     RBS             5204..5214
                     /label="bsRBS"
                     /ApEinfo_revcolor="#b7e6d7"
                     /ApEinfo_fwdcolor="#b7e6d7"
     CDS             5337..6071
                     /label="ermC"
                     /ApEinfo_revcolor="#ffef86"
                     /ApEinfo_fwdcolor="#ffef86"
     prokaryote t... 6076..6161
                     /label="TermC"
                     /ApEinfo_revcolor="#f8d3a9"
                     /ApEinfo_fwdcolor="#f8d3a9"
     misc_feature    6170..6209
                     /label="UNS_8"
                     /ApEinfo_revcolor="#c6c9d1"
                     /ApEinfo_fwdcolor="#c6c9d1"
     prokaryote t... complement(6210..6390)
                     /label="TAmarelleT9"
                     /ApEinfo_revcolor="#f58a5e"
                     /ApEinfo_fwdcolor="#f58a5e"
     misc_feature    complement(6394..7017)
                     /label="tetR"
                     /ApEinfo_revcolor="#f58a5e"
                     /ApEinfo_fwdcolor="#f58a5e"
     prokaryote p... 7018..7117
                     /label="P0-2"
                     /ApEinfo_revcolor="#f58a5e"
                     /ApEinfo_fwdcolor="#f58a5e"
     prokaryote p... 7118..7217
                     /label="P21_p"
                     /ApEinfo_revcolor="#f58a5e"
                     /ApEinfo_fwdcolor="#f58a5e"
     misc_feature    7187..7205
                     /label="Tet Operator"
                     /ApEinfo_revcolor="#84b0dc"
                     /ApEinfo_fwdcolor="#84b0dc"
     NGS barcode     7245..7259
                     /label="Barcode 69"
                     /ApEinfo_revcolor="#faac61"
                     /ApEinfo_fwdcolor="#faac61"
     CDS             7260..698
                     /label="mScarlet-I"
                     /ApEinfo_revcolor="#ffef86"
                     /ApEinfo_fwdcolor="#ffef86"
ORIGIN
        1 TGGTGAGTAA GGGTGAAGCC GTGATTAAAG AGTTCATGCG CTTCAAAGTG CATATGGAGG
       61 GCTCAATGAA CGGCCATGAA TTTGAAATTG AAGGTGAAGG AGAAGGCCGT CCGTATGAGG
      121 GCACCCAGAC CGCCAAACTG AAAGTCACAA AGGGTGGCCC GCTGCCGTTT TCGTGGGATA
      181 TTTTATCCCC TCAATTCATG TACGGCAGCC GGGCGTTTAT TAAACACCCG GCGGATATCC
      241 CGGATTACTA TAAGCAATCT TTTCCAGAAG GCTTTAAATG GGAGCGCGTG ATGAATTTTG
      301 AAGACGGAGG TGCTGTTACC GTGACCCAGG ACACGAGCTT AGAAGACGGT ACCTTGATCT
      361 ATAAGGTAAA GCTGCGTGGT ACCAATTTCC CGCCGGATGG GCCAGTTATG CAGAAAAAGA
      421 CTATGGGCTG GGAAGCATCG ACGGAGCGTC TTTACCCCGA AGACGGCGTC CTGAAAGGCG
      481 ATATTAAAAT GGCCCTGCGA CTGAAAGACG GCGGTCGCTA CCTTGCAGAT TTCAAAACAA
      541 CGTATAAAGC GAAAAAACCT GTGCAGATGC CCGGGGCGTA CAACGTTGAT CGCAAACTAG
      601 ATATCACTTC ACACAACGAA GATTACACGG TAGTCGAACA GTATGAACGT AGCGAGGGGC
      661 GCCATAGCAC CGGAGGCATG GATGAACTCT ATAAATAAGC TTCGCTCGTG CTCGCCGCGA
      721 CCTTCCTCTT CATGCACCTC TTCGGCATCG GGCTGCACAA CGCTACAGAG GAGCTTTTCC
      781 GCTGCATAAC CCTGCTTCGG GGTCATTATA GCGATTTTTT CGGTATATCC ATCCTTTTTC
      841 GCACGATATA CAGGATTTTG CCAAAGGGTT CGTGTAGACT TTCCTTGGTG TATCCAACGG
      901 CGTCAGCCGG GCAGGATAGG TGAAGTAGGC CCACCCGCGA GCGGGTGTTC CTTCTTCACT
      961 GTCCCTTATT CGCACCTGGC GGTGCTCAAC GGGAATCCTG CTCTGCGAGG CTGGCCGTAC
     1021 GCTAGGTATA CTTGAGACCA CCCCAGGATA CATAGATTAC CACAACTCCG AGCCCTTCCA
     1081 CCTAGCGTGC TAACCACGCA CGCTATTGTT GTATAGGCTA GGTGGAGGCT CAGTGATGAT
     1141 AAGTCTGCGA TGGTGGATGC ATGTGTCATG GTCATAGCTG TTTCCTGTGT GAAATTGTTA
     1201 TCCGCTCAGA GGGCACAATC CTATTCCGCG CTATCCGACA ATCTCCAAGA CATTAGGTGG
     1261 AGTTCAGTTC GGCGTATGGC ATATGTCGCT GGAAAGAACA TGTGAGCAAA AGGCCAGCAA
     1321 AAGGCCAGGA ACCGTAAAAA GGCCGCGTTG CTGGCGTTac agctgggcgc gccccatgtc
     1381 agccgttaag tgttcctgtg tcactcaaaa ttgctttgag aggctctaag ggcttctcag
     1441 tgcgttacat ccctggcttg ttgtccacaa ccgttaaacc ttaaaggctt taaaagcctt
     1501 atatattctt ttttttctta taaaacttaa aaccttagag gctatttaag ttgctgattt
     1561 atattaattt tattgttcaa acatgagagc ttagtacgtg aaacatgaga gcttagtacg
     1621 ttagccatga gagcttagta cgttagccat gagggtttag ttcgttaaac atgagagctt
     1681 agtacgttaa acatgagagc ttagtacgtg aaacatgaga gcttagtacg tactatcaac
     1741 aggttgaact gctgatcttc agatcggcgc gccggccggc cGAAGATCCT TTGATCTTTT
     1801 CTACGGGGTC TGACGCTCTA TTCAACAAAG CCGCCGTCCC GTCAAGTCAG CGTAAATGGG
     1861 TAGGGGGCTT CAAATCGTCC CCCCATACGA TATAAGTTGT TACTAGTGCT TGGATTCTCA
     1921 CCAATAAAAA ACGCCCGGCG GCAACCGAGC GTTCTGAACA AATCCAGATG GAGTTCTGAG
     1981 GTCATTACTG GATCTATCAA CAGGAGTCCA AGCGAGCTCG ATATCAAATT ACGCCCCGCC
     2041 CTGCCACTCA TCGCAGTACT GTTGTAATTC ATTAAGCATT CTGCCGACAT GGAAGCCATC
     2101 ACAAACGGCA TGATGAACCT GAATCGCCAG CGGCATCAGC ACCTTGTCGC CTTGCGTATA
     2161 ATATTTGCCC ATGGTGAAAA CGGGGGCGAA GAAGTTGTCC ATATTGGCCA CGTTTAAATC
     2221 AAAACTGGTG AAACTCACCC AGGGATTGGC TGAGACGAAA AACATATTCT CAATAAACCC
     2281 TTTAGGGAAA TAGGCCAGGT TTTCACCGTA ACACGCCACA TCTTGCGAAT ATATGTGTAG
     2341 AAACTGCCGG AAATCGTCGT GGTATTCACT CCAGAGCGAT GAAAACGTTT CAGTTTGCTC
     2401 ATGGAAAACG GTGTAACAAG GGTGAACACT ATCCCATATC ACCAGCTCAC CGTCTTTCAT
     2461 TGCCATACGA AATTCCGGAT GAGCATTCAT CAGGCGGGCA AGAATGTGAA TAAAGGCCGG
     2521 ATAAAACTTG TGCTTATTTT TCTTTACGGT CTTTAAAAAG GCCGTAATAT CCAGCTGAAC
     2581 GGTCTGGTTA TAGGTACATT GAGCAACTGA CTGAAATGCC TCAAAATGTT CTTTACGATG
     2641 CCATTGGGAT ATATCAACGG TGGTATATCC AGTGATTTTT TTCTCCATTT TAGCTTCCTT
     2701 AGCTCCTGAA AATCTCGATA ACTCAAAAAA TACGCCCGGT AGTGATCTTA TTTCATTATG
     2761 GTGAAAGTTG GAACCTCTTA CGTGCCGATC AACGTCTCAT TGATACCTGA AACAAAACCC
     2821 ATCGTACGGC CAAGGAAGTC TCCAATAACT GTGATCCACC ACAAGCGCCA GGGTTTTCCC
     2881 AGTCACGACG TTGTAAAACG ACGGCCAGTC ATGCATAATC CGCACGCATC TGGAATAAGG
     2941 AAGTGCCATT CCGCCTGACC TTAGCGTGCG AACAGCACGC TATTGTTGTA TCATTACTCG
     3001 CATCCATTCT CAGGCTGTCT CGTCTCGTCT CCGAGGTCTC AGGAGAATGA GTCAGGGTCA
     3061 CGCGTAGGAC GCGTCGAGTA GGGTTTCTTG TCGACTCCAT GTCAGTTCCG CAGCCACACG
     3121 CCGTGTGAAG CTGGGGAGGT TCATTTGATA TGCCTCCTAA ATTTTTATCT AAAGTGAATT
     3181 TAGGAGGCTT ACTTGTCTGC TTTCTTCATT AGAATCAATC CTTTTTTAAA AGTCAATCCC
     3241 GTTTGTTGAA CTACTCTTTA ATAAAATAAT TTTTCCGTTC CCAATTCCAC ATTGCAATAA
     3301 TAGAAAATCC ATCTTCATCG GCTTTTTCGT CATCATCTGT ATGAATCAAA TCGCCTTCTT
     3361 CTGTGTCATC AAGGTTTAAT TTTTTATGTA TTTCTTTTAA CAAACCACCA TAGGAGATTA
     3421 ACCTTTTACG GTGTAAACCT TCCTCCAAAT CAGACAAACG TTTCAAATTC TTTTCTTCAT
     3481 CATCGGTCAT AAAATCCGTA TCCTTTACAG GATATTTTGC AGTTTCGTCA ATTGCCGATT
     3541 GTATATCCGA TTTATATTTA TTTTTCGGTC GAATCATTTG AACTTTTACA TTTGGATCAT
     3601 AGTCTAATTT CATTGCCTTT TTCCAAAATT GAATCCATTG TTTTTGATTC ACGTAGTTTT
     3661 CTGTATTCTT AAAATAAGTT GGTTCCACAC ATACCAATAC ATGCATGTGC TGATTATAAG
     3721 AATTATCTTT ATTATTTATT GTCACTTCCG TTGCACGCAT AAAACCAACA AGATTTTTAT
     3781 TAATTTTTTT ATATTGCATC ATTCGGCGAA ATCCTTGAGC CATATCTGAC AAACTCTTAT
     3841 TTAATTCTTC GCCATCATAA ACATTTTTAA CTGTTAATGT GAGAAACAAC CAACGAACTG
     3901 TTGGCTTTTG TTTAATAACT TCAGCAACAA CCTTTTGTGA CTGAATGCCA TGTTTCATTG
     3961 CTCTCCTCCA GTTGCACATT GGACAAAGCC TGGATTTACA AAACCACACT CGATACAACT
     4021 TTCTTTCGCC TGTTTCACGA TTTTGTTTAT ACTCTAATAT TTCAGCACAA TCTTTTACTC
     4081 TTTCAGCCTT TTTAAATTCA AGAATATGCA GAAGTTCAAA GTAATCAACA TTAGCGATTT
     4141 TCTTTTCTCT CCATGGCCTC ACTTTTCCAC TTTTTGTCTT GTCCACTAAA ACCCTTGATT
     4201 TTTCATCTGA ATAAATGCTA CTATTAGGAC ACATAATATT AAAAGAAACC CCCATCTATT
     4261 TAGTTATTTG TTTGGTCACT TATAACTTTA ACAGATGGGG TTTTTCTGTG CAACCAATTT
     4321 TAAGGGTTTT CAATACTTTA AAACACATAC ATACCAACAC TTCAACGCAC CTTTCAGCAA
     4381 CTAAAATAAA AATGACGTTA TTTCTATATG TATCAAGAAT AGAAAGAACT CGTTTTTCGC
     4441 TACGCTCAAA ACGCAAAAAA AGCACTCATT CGAGTGCTTT TTCTTATCGC TCCAAATCAT
     4501 GCGATTTTTT CCTCTTTGCT TTTCTTTGCT CACGAAGTTC TCGATCACGC TGCAAAACAT
     4561 CTTGAAGCGA AAAAGTATTC TTCTTTTCTT CCGATCGCTC ATGCTGACGC ACGAAAAGCC
     4621 CTCTAGGCGC ATAGGAACAA CTCCTAAATG CATGTGAGGG GTTTTCTCGT CCATGTGAAC
     4681 AGTCGCATAC GCAATATTTT GTTTCCCATA CTGCATTAAT GAATCGGCCA ACGCGCGGGG
     4741 AGAGGCGGTT TGCGTATTGG GCGCTCTTGC GCTTCCTCGC TCACTGACTC GCTGCGCTCG
     4801 GTCGTTCGGC TGCGGCGAGC GGTATCAGCT CACTCAAAGG CGGTAATACG GTTATCCACA
     4861 GAATCAGGGG CGCTAGCAAG GAGGATCCTT TAACTCTGGC AACCCTCAAA ATTGAATGAG
     4921 ACATGCTACA CCTCCGGATA ATAAATATAT ATAAACGTAT ATAGATTTCA TAAAGTCTAA
     4981 CACACTAGAC TTATTTACTT CGTAATTAAG TCGTTAAACC GTGTGCTCTA CGACCAAAAC
     5041 TATAAAACCT TTAAGAACTT TCTTTTTTTA CAAGAAAAAA GAAATTAGAT AAATCTCTCA
     5101 TATCTTTTAT TCAATAATCG CATCCGATTG CAGTATAAAT TTAACGATCA CTCATCATGT
     5161 TCATATTTAT CAGAGGTCGT GCTATAATTA TACTAATTTT ATAAGGAGGA AAAAATATGG
     5221 GCATTTTTAG TATTTTTGTA ATCAGCACAG TTCATTATCA ACCAAACAAA AAATAAGTGG
     5281 TTATAATGAA TCGTTAATAA GCAAAATTCA TATAACCAAA TTAAAGAGGG TTATAAATGA
     5341 ACGAGAAAAA TATAAAACAC AGTCAAAACT TTATTACTTC AAAACATAAT ATAGATAAAA
     5401 TAATGACAAA TATAAGATTA AATGAACATG ATAATATCTT TGAAATCGGC TCAGGAAAAG
     5461 GCCATTTTAC CCTTGAATTA GTAAAGAGGT GTAATTTCGT AACTGCCATT GAAATAGACC
     5521 ATAAATTATG CAAAACTACA GAAAATAAAC TTGTTGATCA CGATAATTTC CAAGTTTTAA
     5581 ACAAGGATAT ATTGCAGTTT AAATTTCCTA AAAACCAATC CTATAAAATA TATGGTAATA
     5641 TACCTTATAA CATAAGTACG GATATAATAC GCAAAATTGT TTTTGATAGT ATAGCTAATG
     5701 AGATTTATTT AATCGTGGAA TACGGGTTTG CTAAAAGATT ATTAAATACA AAACGCTCAT
     5761 TGGCATTACT TTTAATGGCA GAAGTTGATA TTTCTATATT AAGTATGGTT CCAAGAGAAT
     5821 ATTTTCATCC TAAACCTAAA GTGAATAGCT CACTTATCAG ATTAAGTAGA AAAAAATCAA
     5881 GAATATCACA CAAAGATAAA CAAAAGTATA ATTATTTCGT TATGAAATGG GTTAACAAAG
     5941 AATACAAGAA AATATTTACA AAAAATCAAT TTAACAATTC CTTAAAACAT GCAGGAATTG
     6001 ACGATTTAAA CAATATTAGC TTTGAACAAT TCTTATCTCT TTTCAATAGC TATAAATTAT
     6061 TTAATAAGTA AGCTTGTTAA GGGATGCATA AACTGCATCC CTTAACTTGT TTTTCGTGTG
     6121 CCTATTTTTT GTGAATCGAT TATGTCTTTT GCGCAGTCGG CCGCTATACC CTCGTCTCAA
     6181 CCAAAGCAAT CAACCCATCA ACCACCTGGT CGTTGGGATT GTCCTGACCG AAGCGGGACA
     6241 GGTCCACGAG CAGGCAATGC TTGTTGGGCA TGGTGAGGTG GATGTCTTTC ACTTCCGGCA
     6301 CGCAGCCGAG GACTTTTTGC GCCATATCGT AAAGTGTGTG CTGAACGGAT TCGCTTTCGT
     6361 GTTCAGCGAA AGAGGCGAGA AGGAGATTCC ttaagaccca ctttcacatt taagttgttt
     6421 ttctaatccg catatgatca attcaaggcc gaataagaag gctggctctg caccttggtg
     6481 atcaaataat tcgatagctt gtcgtaataa tggcggcata ctatcagtag taggtgtttc
     6541 cctttcttct ttagcgactt gatgctcttg atcttccaat acgcaaccta aagtaaaatg
     6601 ccccacagcg ctgagtgcat ataatgcatt ctctagtgaa aaaccttgtt ggcataaaaa
     6661 ggctaattga ttttcgagag tttcatactg tttttctgta ggccgtgtac ctaaatgtac
     6721 ttttgctcca tcgcgatgac ttagtaaagc acatctaaaa cttttagcgt tattacgtaa
     6781 aaaatcttgc cagctttccc cttctaaagg gcaaaagtga gtatggtgcc tatctaacat
     6841 ctcaatggct aaggcgtcga gcaaagcccg cttatttttt acatgccaat acaatgtagg
     6901 ctgctctaca cctagcttct gggcgagttt acgggttgtt aaaccttcga ttccgacctc
     6961 attaagcagc tctaatgcgc tgttaatcac tttactttta tctaatctag acatcatAAG
     7021 TAGACTGTTG CGCGTTGGGG GTAGCGCCGG CTAACAAAGA CGCCTGGTAC AGCAGGAGTA
     7081 TCAAACCCGT ACAAAGGCAA CATCCTCACT TCGGTGAtcg acgcattccg aactattttt
     7141 ctatttgccg aagtattgac tttatttcaa tagatatgta gtatagtccc tatcagtgat
     7201 agagaAGGAG GTTTTTAATG ggttctcacc accaccacca tcacACTACA TCTTCTGGGA
//
