# Supplementary material for: A genetic platform for a biocementation bacterium
Source: bioRxiv preprint, doi:10.64898/2025.12.05.692644, version 1 (2025-12-06)
Supplement: Plasmid Sequences [file 692644_file03.zip › Sporosarcina Plasmid Vectors/Promoter library variant plasmids/pGLU_511_38.gb]

LOCUS       pGLU_511_38             7260 bp ds-DNA     circular     02-DEC-2025
DEFINITION  .
FEATURES             Location/Qualifiers
     prokaryote t... 703..760
                     /label="TAmarelleT7"
                     /ApEinfo_revcolor="#f58a5e"
                     /ApEinfo_fwdcolor="#f58a5e"
     miscellaneous   774..1019
                     /label="oriT"
                     /ApEinfo_revcolor="#84b0dc"
                     /ApEinfo_fwdcolor="#84b0dc"
     miscellaneous   1043..1082
                     /label="UNSX"
                     /ApEinfo_revcolor="#9eafd2"
                     /ApEinfo_fwdcolor="#9eafd2"
     prokaryote p... 1083..1114
                     /label="L2U8H11"
                     /ApEinfo_revcolor="#75c6a9"
                     /ApEinfo_fwdcolor="#75c6a9"
     primer_bind     complement(1167..1187)
                     /label="M13-rev"
                     /ApEinfo_revcolor="#85dae9"
                     /ApEinfo_fwdcolor="#85dae9"
     primer_bind     complement(1171..1187)
                     /label="M13 rev"
                     /ApEinfo_revcolor="#c7b0e3"
                     /ApEinfo_fwdcolor="#c7b0e3"
     ori             1377..1765
                     /label="R6K ORI"
                     /ApEinfo_revcolor="#85dae9"
                     /ApEinfo_fwdcolor="#85dae9"
     terminator      1914..2008
                     /label="lambda t0 terminator"
                     /ApEinfo_revcolor="#faac61"
                     /ApEinfo_fwdcolor="#faac61"
     CDS             complement(2029..2688)
                     /label="cat"
                     /ApEinfo_revcolor="#ffef86"
                     /ApEinfo_fwdcolor="#ffef86"
     promoter        complement(2689..2791)
                     /label="Pcat"
                     /ApEinfo_revcolor="#9eafd2"
                     /ApEinfo_fwdcolor="#9eafd2"
     primer_bind     2892..2909
                     /label="M13-fwd"
                     /ApEinfo_revcolor="#85dae9"
                     /ApEinfo_fwdcolor="#85dae9"
     primer_bind     2893..2909
                     /label="M13 fwd"
                     /ApEinfo_revcolor="#d59687"
                     /ApEinfo_fwdcolor="#d59687"
     prokaryote t... 2962..2991
                     /label="L2U5H11"
                     /ApEinfo_revcolor="#f8d3a9"
                     /ApEinfo_fwdcolor="#f8d3a9"
     miscellaneous   2992..3031
                     /label="UNS1"
                     /ApEinfo_revcolor="#9eafd2"
                     /ApEinfo_fwdcolor="#9eafd2"
     spacer          2992..3031
                     /label="UNS_1"
                     /ApEinfo_revcolor="#c6c9d1"
                     /ApEinfo_fwdcolor="#c6c9d1"
     Primer site     3055..3084
                     /label="F-skpp-asm-15-mer-2x"
                     /ApEinfo_revcolor="#f58a5e"
                     /ApEinfo_fwdcolor="#f58a5e"
     misc_feature    3055..3084
                     /label="F primer binding"
                     /ApEinfo_revcolor="#d6b295"
                     /ApEinfo_fwdcolor="#d6b295"
     ORI barcode     3055..3134
                     /label="ORI_BC_30"
                     /ApEinfo_revcolor="#faac61"
                     /ApEinfo_fwdcolor="#faac61"
     Barcode         3085..3104
                     /label="BC.0030"
                     /ApEinfo_revcolor="#c6c9d1"
                     /ApEinfo_fwdcolor="#c6c9d1"
     Primer site     3105..3134
                     /label="R-skpp-asm-15-mer-2x"
                     /ApEinfo_revcolor="#f58a5e"
                     /ApEinfo_fwdcolor="#f58a5e"
     misc_feature    complement(3105..3134)
                     /label="R primer binding"
                     /ApEinfo_revcolor="#d6b295"
                     /ApEinfo_fwdcolor="#d6b295"
     ORI             3139..4870
                     /label="pTHT15 ORI"
                     /ApEinfo_revcolor="#f58a5e"
                     /ApEinfo_fwdcolor="#f58a5e"
     prokaryote p... 4884..5335
                     /label="PermC"
                     /ApEinfo_revcolor="#faac61"
                     /ApEinfo_fwdcolor="#faac61"
     RBS             5204..5214
                     /label="bsRBS"
                     /ApEinfo_revcolor="#b7e6d7"
                     /ApEinfo_fwdcolor="#b7e6d7"
     CDS             5337..6071
                     /label="ermC"
                     /ApEinfo_revcolor="#ffef86"
                     /ApEinfo_fwdcolor="#ffef86"
     prokaryote t... 6076..6161
                     /label="TermC"
                     /ApEinfo_revcolor="#f8d3a9"
                     /ApEinfo_fwdcolor="#f8d3a9"
     misc_feature    6170..6209
                     /label="UNS_8"
                     /ApEinfo_revcolor="#c6c9d1"
                     /ApEinfo_fwdcolor="#c6c9d1"
     prokaryote t... complement(6210..6390)
                     /label="TAmarelleT9"
                     /ApEinfo_revcolor="#f58a5e"
                     /ApEinfo_fwdcolor="#f58a5e"
     misc_feature    complement(6394..7017)
                     /label="tetR"
                     /ApEinfo_revcolor="#f58a5e"
                     /ApEinfo_fwdcolor="#f58a5e"
     prokaryote p... 7018..7117
                     /label="P19"
                     /ApEinfo_revcolor="#f58a5e"
                     /ApEinfo_fwdcolor="#f58a5e"
     prokaryote p... 7118..7217
                     /label="P3_c"
                     /ApEinfo_revcolor="#f58a5e"
                     /ApEinfo_fwdcolor="#f58a5e"
     misc_feature    7162..7180
                     /label="Tet Operator"
                     /ApEinfo_revcolor="#84b0dc"
                     /ApEinfo_fwdcolor="#84b0dc"
     NGS barcode     7245..7259
                     /label="Barcode 38"
                     /ApEinfo_revcolor="#faac61"
                     /ApEinfo_fwdcolor="#faac61"
     CDS             7260..698
                     /label="mScarlet-I"
                     /ApEinfo_revcolor="#ffef86"
                     /ApEinfo_fwdcolor="#ffef86"
ORIGIN
        1 TGGTGAGTAA GGGTGAAGCC GTGATTAAAG AGTTCATGCG CTTCAAAGTG CATATGGAGG
       61 GCTCAATGAA CGGCCATGAA TTTGAAATTG AAGGTGAAGG AGAAGGCCGT CCGTATGAGG
      121 GCACCCAGAC CGCCAAACTG AAAGTCACAA AGGGTGGCCC GCTGCCGTTT TCGTGGGATA
      181 TTTTATCCCC TCAATTCATG TACGGCAGCC GGGCGTTTAT TAAACACCCG GCGGATATCC
      241 CGGATTACTA TAAGCAATCT TTTCCAGAAG GCTTTAAATG GGAGCGCGTG ATGAATTTTG
      301 AAGACGGAGG TGCTGTTACC GTGACCCAGG ACACGAGCTT AGAAGACGGT ACCTTGATCT
      361 ATAAGGTAAA GCTGCGTGGT ACCAATTTCC CGCCGGATGG GCCAGTTATG CAGAAAAAGA
      421 CTATGGGCTG GGAAGCATCG ACGGAGCGTC TTTACCCCGA AGACGGCGTC CTGAAAGGCG
      481 ATATTAAAAT GGCCCTGCGA CTGAAAGACG GCGGTCGCTA CCTTGCAGAT TTCAAAACAA
      541 CGTATAAAGC GAAAAAACCT GTGCAGATGC CCGGGGCGTA CAACGTTGAT CGCAAACTAG
      601 ATATCACTTC ACACAACGAA GATTACACGG TAGTCGAACA GTATGAACGT AGCGAGGGGC
      661 GCCATAGCAC CGGAGGCATG GATGAACTCT ATAAATAAGC TTCGCTCGTG CTCGCCGCGA
      721 CCTTCCTCTT CATGCACCTC TTCGGCATCG GGCTGCACAA CGCTACAGAG GAGCTTTTCC
      781 GCTGCATAAC CCTGCTTCGG GGTCATTATA GCGATTTTTT CGGTATATCC ATCCTTTTTC
      841 GCACGATATA CAGGATTTTG CCAAAGGGTT CGTGTAGACT TTCCTTGGTG TATCCAACGG
      901 CGTCAGCCGG GCAGGATAGG TGAAGTAGGC CCACCCGCGA GCGGGTGTTC CTTCTTCACT
      961 GTCCCTTATT CGCACCTGGC GGTGCTCAAC GGGAATCCTG CTCTGCGAGG CTGGCCGTAC
     1021 GCTAGGTATA CTTGAGACCA CCCCAGGATA CATAGATTAC CACAACTCCG AGCCCTTCCA
     1081 CCTAGCGTGC TAACCACGCA CGCTATTGTT GTATAGGCTA GGTGGAGGCT CAGTGATGAT
     1141 AAGTCTGCGA TGGTGGATGC ATGTGTCATG GTCATAGCTG TTTCCTGTGT GAAATTGTTA
     1201 TCCGCTCAGA GGGCACAATC CTATTCCGCG CTATCCGACA ATCTCCAAGA CATTAGGTGG
     1261 AGTTCAGTTC GGCGTATGGC ATATGTCGCT GGAAAGAACA TGTGAGCAAA AGGCCAGCAA
     1321 AAGGCCAGGA ACCGTAAAAA GGCCGCGTTG CTGGCGTTac agctgggcgc gccccatgtc
     1381 agccgttaag tgttcctgtg tcactcaaaa ttgctttgag aggctctaag ggcttctcag
     1441 tgcgttacat ccctggcttg ttgtccacaa ccgttaaacc ttaaaggctt taaaagcctt
     1501 atatattctt ttttttctta taaaacttaa aaccttagag gctatttaag ttgctgattt
     1561 atattaattt tattgttcaa acatgagagc ttagtacgtg aaacatgaga gcttagtacg
     1621 ttagccatga gagcttagta cgttagccat gagggtttag ttcgttaaac atgagagctt
     1681 agtacgttaa acatgagagc ttagtacgtg aaacatgaga gcttagtacg tactatcaac
     1741 aggttgaact gctgatcttc agatcggcgc gccggccggc cGAAGATCCT TTGATCTTTT
     1801 CTACGGGGTC TGACGCTCTA TTCAACAAAG CCGCCGTCCC GTCAAGTCAG CGTAAATGGG
     1861 TAGGGGGCTT CAAATCGTCC CCCCATACGA TATAAGTTGT TACTAGTGCT TGGATTCTCA
     1921 CCAATAAAAA ACGCCCGGCG GCAACCGAGC GTTCTGAACA AATCCAGATG GAGTTCTGAG
     1981 GTCATTACTG GATCTATCAA CAGGAGTCCA AGCGAGCTCG ATATCAAATT ACGCCCCGCC
     2041 CTGCCACTCA TCGCAGTACT GTTGTAATTC ATTAAGCATT CTGCCGACAT GGAAGCCATC
     2101 ACAAACGGCA TGATGAACCT GAATCGCCAG CGGCATCAGC ACCTTGTCGC CTTGCGTATA
     2161 ATATTTGCCC ATGGTGAAAA CGGGGGCGAA GAAGTTGTCC ATATTGGCCA CGTTTAAATC
     2221 AAAACTGGTG AAACTCACCC AGGGATTGGC TGAGACGAAA AACATATTCT CAATAAACCC
     2281 TTTAGGGAAA TAGGCCAGGT TTTCACCGTA ACACGCCACA TCTTGCGAAT ATATGTGTAG
     2341 AAACTGCCGG AAATCGTCGT GGTATTCACT CCAGAGCGAT GAAAACGTTT CAGTTTGCTC
     2401 ATGGAAAACG GTGTAACAAG GGTGAACACT ATCCCATATC ACCAGCTCAC CGTCTTTCAT
     2461 TGCCATACGA AATTCCGGAT GAGCATTCAT CAGGCGGGCA AGAATGTGAA TAAAGGCCGG
     2521 ATAAAACTTG TGCTTATTTT TCTTTACGGT CTTTAAAAAG GCCGTAATAT CCAGCTGAAC
     2581 GGTCTGGTTA TAGGTACATT GAGCAACTGA CTGAAATGCC TCAAAATGTT CTTTACGATG
     2641 CCATTGGGAT ATATCAACGG TGGTATATCC AGTGATTTTT TTCTCCATTT TAGCTTCCTT
     2701 AGCTCCTGAA AATCTCGATA ACTCAAAAAA TACGCCCGGT AGTGATCTTA TTTCATTATG
     2761 GTGAAAGTTG GAACCTCTTA CGTGCCGATC AACGTCTCAT TGATACCTGA AACAAAACCC
     2821 ATCGTACGGC CAAGGAAGTC TCCAATAACT GTGATCCACC ACAAGCGCCA GGGTTTTCCC
     2881 AGTCACGACG TTGTAAAACG ACGGCCAGTC ATGCATAATC CGCACGCATC TGGAATAAGG
     2941 AAGTGCCATT CCGCCTGACC TTAGCGTGCG AACAGCACGC TATTGTTGTA TCATTACTCG
     3001 CATCCATTCT CAGGCTGTCT CGTCTCGTCT CCGAGGTCTC AGGAGAATGA GTCAGGGTCA
     3061 CGCGTAGGAC GCGTCGAGTA GGGTTTCTTG TCGACTCCAT GTCAGTTCCG CAGCCACACG
     3121 CCGTGTGAAG CTGGGGAGGT TCATTTGATA TGCCTCCTAA ATTTTTATCT AAAGTGAATT
     3181 TAGGAGGCTT ACTTGTCTGC TTTCTTCATT AGAATCAATC CTTTTTTAAA AGTCAATCCC
     3241 GTTTGTTGAA CTACTCTTTA ATAAAATAAT TTTTCCGTTC CCAATTCCAC ATTGCAATAA
     3301 TAGAAAATCC ATCTTCATCG GCTTTTTCGT CATCATCTGT ATGAATCAAA TCGCCTTCTT
     3361 CTGTGTCATC AAGGTTTAAT TTTTTATGTA TTTCTTTTAA CAAACCACCA TAGGAGATTA
     3421 ACCTTTTACG GTGTAAACCT TCCTCCAAAT CAGACAAACG TTTCAAATTC TTTTCTTCAT
     3481 CATCGGTCAT AAAATCCGTA TCCTTTACAG GATATTTTGC AGTTTCGTCA ATTGCCGATT
     3541 GTATATCCGA TTTATATTTA TTTTTCGGTC GAATCATTTG AACTTTTACA TTTGGATCAT
     3601 AGTCTAATTT CATTGCCTTT TTCCAAAATT GAATCCATTG TTTTTGATTC ACGTAGTTTT
     3661 CTGTATTCTT AAAATAAGTT GGTTCCACAC ATACCAATAC ATGCATGTGC TGATTATAAG
     3721 AATTATCTTT ATTATTTATT GTCACTTCCG TTGCACGCAT AAAACCAACA AGATTTTTAT
     3781 TAATTTTTTT ATATTGCATC ATTCGGCGAA ATCCTTGAGC CATATCTGAC AAACTCTTAT
     3841 TTAATTCTTC GCCATCATAA ACATTTTTAA CTGTTAATGT GAGAAACAAC CAACGAACTG
     3901 TTGGCTTTTG TTTAATAACT TCAGCAACAA CCTTTTGTGA CTGAATGCCA TGTTTCATTG
     3961 CTCTCCTCCA GTTGCACATT GGACAAAGCC TGGATTTACA AAACCACACT CGATACAACT
     4021 TTCTTTCGCC TGTTTCACGA TTTTGTTTAT ACTCTAATAT TTCAGCACAA TCTTTTACTC
     4081 TTTCAGCCTT TTTAAATTCA AGAATATGCA GAAGTTCAAA GTAATCAACA TTAGCGATTT
     4141 TCTTTTCTCT CCATGGCCTC ACTTTTCCAC TTTTTGTCTT GTCCACTAAA ACCCTTGATT
     4201 TTTCATCTGA ATAAATGCTA CTATTAGGAC ACATAATATT AAAAGAAACC CCCATCTATT
     4261 TAGTTATTTG TTTGGTCACT TATAACTTTA ACAGATGGGG TTTTTCTGTG CAACCAATTT
     4321 TAAGGGTTTT CAATACTTTA AAACACATAC ATACCAACAC TTCAACGCAC CTTTCAGCAA
     4381 CTAAAATAAA AATGACGTTA TTTCTATATG TATCAAGAAT AGAAAGAACT CGTTTTTCGC
     4441 TACGCTCAAA ACGCAAAAAA AGCACTCATT CGAGTGCTTT TTCTTATCGC TCCAAATCAT
     4501 GCGATTTTTT CCTCTTTGCT TTTCTTTGCT CACGAAGTTC TCGATCACGC TGCAAAACAT
     4561 CTTGAAGCGA AAAAGTATTC TTCTTTTCTT CCGATCGCTC ATGCTGACGC ACGAAAAGCC
     4621 CTCTAGGCGC ATAGGAACAA CTCCTAAATG CATGTGAGGG GTTTTCTCGT CCATGTGAAC
     4681 AGTCGCATAC GCAATATTTT GTTTCCCATA CTGCATTAAT GAATCGGCCA ACGCGCGGGG
     4741 AGAGGCGGTT TGCGTATTGG GCGCTCTTGC GCTTCCTCGC TCACTGACTC GCTGCGCTCG
     4801 GTCGTTCGGC TGCGGCGAGC GGTATCAGCT CACTCAAAGG CGGTAATACG GTTATCCACA
     4861 GAATCAGGGG CGCTAGCAAG GAGGATCCTT TAACTCTGGC AACCCTCAAA ATTGAATGAG
     4921 ACATGCTACA CCTCCGGATA ATAAATATAT ATAAACGTAT ATAGATTTCA TAAAGTCTAA
     4981 CACACTAGAC TTATTTACTT CGTAATTAAG TCGTTAAACC GTGTGCTCTA CGACCAAAAC
     5041 TATAAAACCT TTAAGAACTT TCTTTTTTTA CAAGAAAAAA GAAATTAGAT AAATCTCTCA
     5101 TATCTTTTAT TCAATAATCG CATCCGATTG CAGTATAAAT TTAACGATCA CTCATCATGT
     5161 TCATATTTAT CAGAGGTCGT GCTATAATTA TACTAATTTT ATAAGGAGGA AAAAATATGG
     5221 GCATTTTTAG TATTTTTGTA ATCAGCACAG TTCATTATCA ACCAAACAAA AAATAAGTGG
     5281 TTATAATGAA TCGTTAATAA GCAAAATTCA TATAACCAAA TTAAAGAGGG TTATAAATGA
     5341 ACGAGAAAAA TATAAAACAC AGTCAAAACT TTATTACTTC AAAACATAAT ATAGATAAAA
     5401 TAATGACAAA TATAAGATTA AATGAACATG ATAATATCTT TGAAATCGGC TCAGGAAAAG
     5461 GCCATTTTAC CCTTGAATTA GTAAAGAGGT GTAATTTCGT AACTGCCATT GAAATAGACC
     5521 ATAAATTATG CAAAACTACA GAAAATAAAC TTGTTGATCA CGATAATTTC CAAGTTTTAA
     5581 ACAAGGATAT ATTGCAGTTT AAATTTCCTA AAAACCAATC CTATAAAATA TATGGTAATA
     5641 TACCTTATAA CATAAGTACG GATATAATAC GCAAAATTGT TTTTGATAGT ATAGCTAATG
     5701 AGATTTATTT AATCGTGGAA TACGGGTTTG CTAAAAGATT ATTAAATACA AAACGCTCAT
     5761 TGGCATTACT TTTAATGGCA GAAGTTGATA TTTCTATATT AAGTATGGTT CCAAGAGAAT
     5821 ATTTTCATCC TAAACCTAAA GTGAATAGCT CACTTATCAG ATTAAGTAGA AAAAAATCAA
     5881 GAATATCACA CAAAGATAAA CAAAAGTATA ATTATTTCGT TATGAAATGG GTTAACAAAG
     5941 AATACAAGAA AATATTTACA AAAAATCAAT TTAACAATTC CTTAAAACAT GCAGGAATTG
     6001 ACGATTTAAA CAATATTAGC TTTGAACAAT TCTTATCTCT TTTCAATAGC TATAAATTAT
     6061 TTAATAAGTA AGCTTGTTAA GGGATGCATA AACTGCATCC CTTAACTTGT TTTTCGTGTG
     6121 CCTATTTTTT GTGAATCGAT TATGTCTTTT GCGCAGTCGG CCGCTATACC CTCGTCTCAA
     6181 CCAAAGCAAT CAACCCATCA ACCACCTGGT CGTTGGGATT GTCCTGACCG AAGCGGGACA
     6241 GGTCCACGAG CAGGCAATGC TTGTTGGGCA TGGTGAGGTG GATGTCTTTC ACTTCCGGCA
     6301 CGCAGCCGAG GACTTTTTGC GCCATATCGT AAAGTGTGTG CTGAACGGAT TCGCTTTCGT
     6361 GTTCAGCGAA AGAGGCGAGA AGGAGATTCC ttaagaccca ctttcacatt taagttgttt
     6421 ttctaatccg catatgatca attcaaggcc gaataagaag gctggctctg caccttggtg
     6481 atcaaataat tcgatagctt gtcgtaataa tggcggcata ctatcagtag taggtgtttc
     6541 cctttcttct ttagcgactt gatgctcttg atcttccaat acgcaaccta aagtaaaatg
     6601 ccccacagcg ctgagtgcat ataatgcatt ctctagtgaa aaaccttgtt ggcataaaaa
     6661 ggctaattga ttttcgagag tttcatactg tttttctgta ggccgtgtac ctaaatgtac
     6721 ttttgctcca tcgcgatgac ttagtaaagc acatctaaaa cttttagcgt tattacgtaa
     6781 aaaatcttgc cagctttccc cttctaaagg gcaaaagtga gtatggtgcc tatctaacat
     6841 ctcaatggct aaggcgtcga gcaaagcccg cttatttttt acatgccaat acaatgtagg
     6901 ctgctctaca cctagcttct gggcgagttt acgggttgtt aaaccttcga ttccgacctc
     6961 attaagcagc tctaatgcgc tgttaatcac tttactttta tctaatctag acatcatATA
     7021 TAGCACTCCT TTAAACTAAT TAATATTACT TTAGCACGTT CTGAAACATT TTGGGTTATT
     7081 TACCGTATAC TTGATTGTAA AACAAAAGGG AGGAAATata ttgaaagatc atgacgttat
     7141 gctatactga aacagttgtc atccctatca gtgatagaga taaaatagat ttacaaaaga
     7201 ttcggaggtt ttttaacATG ggttctcacc accaccacca tcacACATCT GGTGGCGGTA
//
