# Supplementary material for: A genetic platform for a biocementation bacterium
Source: bioRxiv preprint, doi:10.64898/2025.12.05.692644, version 1 (2025-12-06)
Supplement: Plasmid Sequences [file 692644_file03.zip › Sporosarcina Plasmid Vectors/Promoter library variant plasmids/pGLU_511_102.gb]

LOCUS       pGLU_511_102            7217 bp ds-DNA     circular     02-DEC-2025
DEFINITION  .
FEATURES             Location/Qualifiers
ORIGIN
        1 TGGTGAGTAA GGGTGAAGCC GTGATTAAAG AGTTCATGCG CTTCAAAGTG CATATGGAGG
       61 GCTCAATGAA CGGCCATGAA TTTGAAATTG AAGGTGAAGG AGAAGGCCGT CCGTATGAGG
      121 GCACCCAGAC CGCCAAACTG AAAGTCACAA AGGGTGGCCC GCTGCCGTTT TCGTGGGATA
      181 TTTTATCCCC TCAATTCATG TACGGCAGCC GGGCGTTTAT TAAACACCCG GCGGATATCC
      241 CGGATTACTA TAAGCAATCT TTTCCAGAAG GCTTTAAATG GGAGCGCGTG ATGAATTTTG
      301 AAGACGGAGG TGCTGTTACC GTGACCCAGG ACACGAGCTT AGAAGACGGT ACCTTGATCT
      361 ATAAGGTAAA GCTGCGTGGT ACCAATTTCC CGCCGGATGG GCCAGTTATG CAGAAAAAGA
      421 CTATGGGCTG GGAAGCATCG ACGGAGCGTC TTTACCCCGA AGACGGCGTC CTGAAAGGCG
      481 ATATTAAAAT GGCCCTGCGA CTGAAAGACG GCGGTCGCTA CCTTGCAGAT TTCAAAACAA
      541 CGTATAAAGC GAAAAAACCT GTGCAGATGC CCGGGGCGTA CAACGTTGAT CGCAAACTAG
      601 ATATCACTTC ACACAACGAA GATTACACGG TAGTCGAACA GTATGAACGT AGCGAGGGGC
      661 GCCATAGCAC CGGAGGCATG GATGAACTCT ATAAATAAGC TTCGCTCGTG CTCGCCGCGA
      721 CCTTCCTCTT CATGCACCTC TTCGGCATCG GGCTGCACAA CGCTACAGAG GAGCTTTTCC
      781 GCTGCATAAC CCTGCTTCGG GGTCATTATA GCGATTTTTT CGGTATATCC ATCCTTTTTC
      841 GCACGATATA CAGGATTTTG CCAAAGGGTT CGTGTAGACT TTCCTTGGTG TATCCAACGG
      901 CGTCAGCCGG GCAGGATAGG TGAAGTAGGC CCACCCGCGA GCGGGTGTTC CTTCTTCACT
      961 GTCCCTTATT CGCACCTGGC GGTGCTCAAC GGGAATCCTG CTCTGCGAGG CTGGCCGTAC
     1021 GCTAGGTATA CTTGAGACCA CCCCAGGATA CATAGATTAC CACAACTCCG AGCCCTTCCA
     1081 CCTAGCGTGC TAACCACGCA CGCTATTGTT GTATAGGCTA GGTGGAGGCT CAGTGATGAT
     1141 AAGTCTGCGA TGGTGGATGC ATGTGTCATG GTCATAGCTG TTTCCTGTGT GAAATTGTTA
     1201 TCCGCTCAGA GGGCACAATC CTATTCCGCG CTATCCGACA ATCTCCAAGA CATTAGGTGG
     1261 AGTTCAGTTC GGCGTATGGC ATATGTCGCT GGAAAGAACA TGTGAGCAAA AGGCCAGCAA
     1321 AAGGCCAGGA ACCGTAAAAA GGCCGCGTTG CTGGCGTTac agctgggcgc gccccatgtc
     1381 agccgttaag tgttcctgtg tcactcaaaa ttgctttgag aggctctaag ggcttctcag
     1441 tgcgttacat ccctggcttg ttgtccacaa ccgttaaacc ttaaaggctt taaaagcctt
     1501 atatattctt ttttttctta taaaacttaa aaccttagag gctatttaag ttgctgattt
     1561 atattaattt tattgttcaa acatgagagc ttagtacgtg aaacatgaga gcttagtacg
     1621 ttagccatga gagcttagta cgttagccat gagggtttag ttcgttaaac atgagagctt
     1681 agtacgttaa acatgagagc ttagtacgtg aaacatgaga gcttagtacg tactatcaac
     1741 aggttgaact gctgatcttc agatcggcgc gccggccggc cGAAGATCCT TTGATCTTTT
     1801 CTACGGGGTC TGACGCTCTA TTCAACAAAG CCGCCGTCCC GTCAAGTCAG CGTAAATGGG
     1861 TAGGGGGCTT CAAATCGTCC CCCCATACGA TATAAGTTGT TACTAGTGCT TGGATTCTCA
     1921 CCAATAAAAA ACGCCCGGCG GCAACCGAGC GTTCTGAACA AATCCAGATG GAGTTCTGAG
     1981 GTCATTACTG GATCTATCAA CAGGAGTCCA AGCGAGCTCG ATATCAAATT ACGCCCCGCC
     2041 CTGCCACTCA TCGCAGTACT GTTGTAATTC ATTAAGCATT CTGCCGACAT GGAAGCCATC
     2101 ACAAACGGCA TGATGAACCT GAATCGCCAG CGGCATCAGC ACCTTGTCGC CTTGCGTATA
     2161 ATATTTGCCC ATGGTGAAAA CGGGGGCGAA GAAGTTGTCC ATATTGGCCA CGTTTAAATC
     2221 AAAACTGGTG AAACTCACCC AGGGATTGGC TGAGACGAAA AACATATTCT CAATAAACCC
     2281 TTTAGGGAAA TAGGCCAGGT TTTCACCGTA ACACGCCACA TCTTGCGAAT ATATGTGTAG
     2341 AAACTGCCGG AAATCGTCGT GGTATTCACT CCAGAGCGAT GAAAACGTTT CAGTTTGCTC
     2401 ATGGAAAACG GTGTAACAAG GGTGAACACT ATCCCATATC ACCAGCTCAC CGTCTTTCAT
     2461 TGCCATACGA AATTCCGGAT GAGCATTCAT CAGGCGGGCA AGAATGTGAA TAAAGGCCGG
     2521 ATAAAACTTG TGCTTATTTT TCTTTACGGT CTTTAAAAAG GCCGTAATAT CCAGCTGAAC
     2581 GGTCTGGTTA TAGGTACATT GAGCAACTGA CTGAAATGCC TCAAAATGTT CTTTACGATG
     2641 CCATTGGGAT ATATCAACGG TGGTATATCC AGTGATTTTT TTCTCCATTT TAGCTTCCTT
     2701 AGCTCCTGAA AATCTCGATA ACTCAAAAAA TACGCCCGGT AGTGATCTTA TTTCATTATG
     2761 GTGAAAGTTG GAACCTCTTA CGTGCCGATC AACGTCTCAT TGATACCTGA AACAAAACCC
     2821 ATCGTACGGC CAAGGAAGTC TCCAATAACT GTGATCCACC ACAAGCGCCA GGGTTTTCCC
     2881 AGTCACGACG TTGTAAAACG ACGGCCAGTC ATGCATAATC CGCACGCATC TGGAATAAGG
     2941 AAGTGCCATT CCGCCTGACC TTAGCGTGCG AACAGCACGC TATTGTTGTA TCATTACTCG
     3001 CATCCATTCT CAGGCTGTCT CGTCTCGTCT CCGAGGTCTC AGGAGAATGA GTCAGGGTCA
     3061 CGCGTAGGAC GCGTCGAGTA GGGTTTCTTG TCGACTCCAT GTCAGTTCCG CAGCCACACG
     3121 CCGTGTGAAG CTGGGGAGGT TCATTTGATA TGCCTCCTAA ATTTTTATCT AAAGTGAATT
     3181 TAGGAGGCTT ACTTGTCTGC TTTCTTCATT AGAATCAATC CTTTTTTAAA AGTCAATCCC
     3241 GTTTGTTGAA CTACTCTTTA ATAAAATAAT TTTTCCGTTC CCAATTCCAC ATTGCAATAA
     3301 TAGAAAATCC ATCTTCATCG GCTTTTTCGT CATCATCTGT ATGAATCAAA TCGCCTTCTT
     3361 CTGTGTCATC AAGGTTTAAT TTTTTATGTA TTTCTTTTAA CAAACCACCA TAGGAGATTA
     3421 ACCTTTTACG GTGTAAACCT TCCTCCAAAT CAGACAAACG TTTCAAATTC TTTTCTTCAT
     3481 CATCGGTCAT AAAATCCGTA TCCTTTACAG GATATTTTGC AGTTTCGTCA ATTGCCGATT
     3541 GTATATCCGA TTTATATTTA TTTTTCGGTC GAATCATTTG AACTTTTACA TTTGGATCAT
     3601 AGTCTAATTT CATTGCCTTT TTCCAAAATT GAATCCATTG TTTTTGATTC ACGTAGTTTT
     3661 CTGTATTCTT AAAATAAGTT GGTTCCACAC ATACCAATAC ATGCATGTGC TGATTATAAG
     3721 AATTATCTTT ATTATTTATT GTCACTTCCG TTGCACGCAT AAAACCAACA AGATTTTTAT
     3781 TAATTTTTTT ATATTGCATC ATTCGGCGAA ATCCTTGAGC CATATCTGAC AAACTCTTAT
     3841 TTAATTCTTC GCCATCATAA ACATTTTTAA CTGTTAATGT GAGAAACAAC CAACGAACTG
     3901 TTGGCTTTTG TTTAATAACT TCAGCAACAA CCTTTTGTGA CTGAATGCCA TGTTTCATTG
     3961 CTCTCCTCCA GTTGCACATT GGACAAAGCC TGGATTTACA AAACCACACT CGATACAACT
     4021 TTCTTTCGCC TGTTTCACGA TTTTGTTTAT ACTCTAATAT TTCAGCACAA TCTTTTACTC
     4081 TTTCAGCCTT TTTAAATTCA AGAATATGCA GAAGTTCAAA GTAATCAACA TTAGCGATTT
     4141 TCTTTTCTCT CCATGGCCTC ACTTTTCCAC TTTTTGTCTT GTCCACTAAA ACCCTTGATT
     4201 TTTCATCTGA ATAAATGCTA CTATTAGGAC ACATAATATT AAAAGAAACC CCCATCTATT
     4261 TAGTTATTTG TTTGGTCACT TATAACTTTA ACAGATGGGG TTTTTCTGTG CAACCAATTT
     4321 TAAGGGTTTT CAATACTTTA AAACACATAC ATACCAACAC TTCAACGCAC CTTTCAGCAA
     4381 CTAAAATAAA AATGACGTTA TTTCTATATG TATCAAGAAT AGAAAGAACT CGTTTTTCGC
     4441 TACGCTCAAA ACGCAAAAAA AGCACTCATT CGAGTGCTTT TTCTTATCGC TCCAAATCAT
     4501 GCGATTTTTT CCTCTTTGCT TTTCTTTGCT CACGAAGTTC TCGATCACGC TGCAAAACAT
     4561 CTTGAAGCGA AAAAGTATTC TTCTTTTCTT CCGATCGCTC ATGCTGACGC ACGAAAAGCC
     4621 CTCTAGGCGC ATAGGAACAA CTCCTAAATG CATGTGAGGG GTTTTCTCGT CCATGTGAAC
     4681 AGTCGCATAC GCAATATTTT GTTTCCCATA CTGCATTAAT GAATCGGCCA ACGCGCGGGG
     4741 AGAGGCGGTT TGCGTATTGG GCGCTCTTGC GCTTCCTCGC TCACTGACTC GCTGCGCTCG
     4801 GTCGTTCGGC TGCGGCGAGC GGTATCAGCT CACTCAAAGG CGGTAATACG GTTATCCACA
     4861 GAATCAGGGG CGCTAGCAAG GAGGATCCTT TAACTCTGGC AACCCTCAAA ATTGAATGAG
     4921 ACATGCTACA CCTCCGGATA ATAAATATAT ATAAACGTAT ATAGATTTCA TAAAGTCTAA
     4981 CACACTAGAC TTATTTACTT CGTAATTAAG TCGTTAAACC GTGTGCTCTA CGACCAAAAC
     5041 TATAAAACCT TTAAGAACTT TCTTTTTTTA CAAGAAAAAA GAAATTAGAT AAATCTCTCA
     5101 TATCTTTTAT TCAATAATCG CATCCGATTG CAGTATAAAT TTAACGATCA CTCATCATGT
     5161 TCATATTTAT CAGAGGTCGT GCTATAATTA TACTAATTTT ATAAGGAGGA AAAAATATGG
     5221 GCATTTTTAG TATTTTTGTA ATCAGCACAG TTCATTATCA ACCAAACAAA AAATAAGTGG
     5281 TTATAATGAA TCGTTAATAA GCAAAATTCA TATAACCAAA TTAAAGAGGG TTATAAATGA
     5341 ACGAGAAAAA TATAAAACAC AGTCAAAACT TTATTACTTC AAAACATAAT ATAGATAAAA
     5401 TAATGACAAA TATAAGATTA AATGAACATG ATAATATCTT TGAAATCGGC TCAGGAAAAG
     5461 GCCATTTTAC CCTTGAATTA GTAAAGAGGT GTAATTTCGT AACTGCCATT GAAATAGACC
     5521 ATAAATTATG CAAAACTACA GAAAATAAAC TTGTTGATCA CGATAATTTC CAAGTTTTAA
     5581 ACAAGGATAT ATTGCAGTTT AAATTTCCTA AAAACCAATC CTATAAAATA TATGGTAATA
     5641 TACCTTATAA CATAAGTACG GATATAATAC GCAAAATTGT TTTTGATAGT ATAGCTAATG
     5701 AGATTTATTT AATCGTGGAA TACGGGTTTG CTAAAAGATT ATTAAATACA AAACGCTCAT
     5761 TGGCATTACT TTTAATGGCA GAAGTTGATA TTTCTATATT AAGTATGGTT CCAAGAGAAT
     5821 ATTTTCATCC TAAACCTAAA GTGAATAGCT CACTTATCAG ATTAAGTAGA AAAAAATCAA
     5881 GAATATCACA CAAAGATAAA CAAAAGTATA ATTATTTCGT TATGAAATGG GTTAACAAAG
     5941 AATACAAGAA AATATTTACA AAAAATCAAT TTAACAATTC CTTAAAACAT GCAGGAATTG
     6001 ACGATTTAAA CAATATTAGC TTTGAACAAT TCTTATCTCT TTTCAATAGC TATAAATTAT
     6061 TTAATAAGTA AGCTTGTTAA GGGATGCATA AACTGCATCC CTTAACTTGT TTTTCGTGTG
     6121 CCTATTTTTT GTGAATCGAT TATGTCTTTT GCGCAGTCGG CCGCTATACC CTCGTCTCAA
     6181 CCAAAGCAAT CAACCCATCA ACCACCTGGT CGTTGGGATT GTCCTGACCG AAGCGGGACA
     6241 GGTCCACGAG CAGGCAATGC TTGTTGGGCA TGGTGAGGTG GATGTCTTTC ACTTCCGGCA
     6301 CGCAGCCGAG GACTTTTTGC GCCATATCGT AAAGTGTGTG CTGAACGGAT TCGCTTTCGT
     6361 GTTCAGCGAA AGAGGCGAGA AGGAGATTCC ttaagaccca ctttcacatt taagttgttt
     6421 ttctaatccg catatgatca attcaaggcc gaataagaag gctggctctg caccttggtg
     6481 atcaaataat tcgatagctt gtcgtaataa tggcggcata ctatcagtag taggtgtttc
     6541 cctttcttct ttagcgactt gatgctcttg atcttccaat acgcaaccta aagtaaaatg
     6601 ccccacagcg ctgagtgcat ataatgcatt ctctagtgaa aaaccttgtt ggcataaaaa
     6661 ggctaattga ttttcgagag tttcatactg tttttctgta ggccgtgtac ctaaatgtac
     6721 ttttgctcca tcgcgatgac ttagtaaagc acatctaaaa cttttagcgt tattacgtaa
     6781 aaaatcttgc cagctttccc cttctaaagg gcaaaagtga gtatggtgcc tatctaacat
     6841 ctcaatggct aaggcgtcga gcaaagcccg cttatttttt acatgccaat acaatgtagg
     6901 ctgctctaca cctagcttct gggcgagttt acgggttgtt aaaccttcga ttccgacctc
     6961 attaagcagc tctaatgcgc tgttaatcac tttactttta tctaatctag acatcatGAG
     7021 GGATTGCACT TTTCATACCA TCATTGAGCC GGACTTTCCG GCTTTTTTCT ATTTCAACGA
     7081 TAAATTGGAT TATCTAGCCA ATCCCCGGGT TTTCTTTAAA TCCATTGGAA TTTTGATATA
     7141 ATGAATAAAA CATGACTTTA TAGTGAGGTA CATAATGggt tctcaccacc accaccatca
     7201 cACTTCAAGT GGCGGGA
//
