# Supplementary material for: A genetic platform for a biocementation bacterium
Source: bioRxiv preprint, doi:10.64898/2025.12.05.692644, version 1 (2025-12-06)
Supplement: Plasmid Sequences [file 692644_file03.zip › Sporosarcina Plasmid Vectors/Promoter library variant plasmids/pGLU_511_29.gb]

LOCUS       pGLU_511_29             7260 bp ds-DNA     circular     02-DEC-2025
DEFINITION  .
FEATURES             Location/Qualifiers
     prokaryote t... 703..760
                     /label="TAmarelleT7"
                     /ApEinfo_revcolor="#f58a5e"
                     /ApEinfo_fwdcolor="#f58a5e"
     miscellaneous   774..1019
                     /label="oriT"
                     /ApEinfo_revcolor="#84b0dc"
                     /ApEinfo_fwdcolor="#84b0dc"
     miscellaneous   1043..1082
                     /label="UNSX"
                     /ApEinfo_revcolor="#9eafd2"
                     /ApEinfo_fwdcolor="#9eafd2"
     prokaryote p... 1083..1114
                     /label="L2U8H11"
                     /ApEinfo_revcolor="#75c6a9"
                     /ApEinfo_fwdcolor="#75c6a9"
     primer_bind     complement(1167..1187)
                     /label="M13-rev"
                     /ApEinfo_revcolor="#85dae9"
                     /ApEinfo_fwdcolor="#85dae9"
     primer_bind     complement(1171..1187)
                     /label="M13 rev"
                     /ApEinfo_revcolor="#c7b0e3"
                     /ApEinfo_fwdcolor="#c7b0e3"
     ori             1377..1765
                     /label="R6K ORI"
                     /ApEinfo_revcolor="#85dae9"
                     /ApEinfo_fwdcolor="#85dae9"
     terminator      1914..2008
                     /label="lambda t0 terminator"
                     /ApEinfo_revcolor="#faac61"
                     /ApEinfo_fwdcolor="#faac61"
     CDS             complement(2029..2688)
                     /label="cat"
                     /ApEinfo_revcolor="#ffef86"
                     /ApEinfo_fwdcolor="#ffef86"
     promoter        complement(2689..2791)
                     /label="Pcat"
                     /ApEinfo_revcolor="#9eafd2"
                     /ApEinfo_fwdcolor="#9eafd2"
     primer_bind     2892..2909
                     /label="M13-fwd"
                     /ApEinfo_revcolor="#85dae9"
                     /ApEinfo_fwdcolor="#85dae9"
     primer_bind     2893..2909
                     /label="M13 fwd"
                     /ApEinfo_revcolor="#d59687"
                     /ApEinfo_fwdcolor="#d59687"
     prokaryote t... 2962..2991
                     /label="L2U5H11"
                     /ApEinfo_revcolor="#f8d3a9"
                     /ApEinfo_fwdcolor="#f8d3a9"
     spacer          2992..3031
                     /label="UNS_1"
                     /ApEinfo_revcolor="#c6c9d1"
                     /ApEinfo_fwdcolor="#c6c9d1"
     miscellaneous   2992..3031
                     /label="UNS1"
                     /ApEinfo_revcolor="#9eafd2"
                     /ApEinfo_fwdcolor="#9eafd2"
     misc_feature    3055..3084
                     /label="F primer binding"
                     /ApEinfo_revcolor="#d6b295"
                     /ApEinfo_fwdcolor="#d6b295"
     Primer site     3055..3084
                     /label="F-skpp-asm-15-mer-2x"
                     /ApEinfo_revcolor="#f58a5e"
                     /ApEinfo_fwdcolor="#f58a5e"
     ORI barcode     3055..3134
                     /label="ORI_BC_30"
                     /ApEinfo_revcolor="#faac61"
                     /ApEinfo_fwdcolor="#faac61"
     Barcode         3085..3104
                     /label="BC.0030"
                     /ApEinfo_revcolor="#c6c9d1"
                     /ApEinfo_fwdcolor="#c6c9d1"
     Primer site     3105..3134
                     /label="R-skpp-asm-15-mer-2x"
                     /ApEinfo_revcolor="#f58a5e"
                     /ApEinfo_fwdcolor="#f58a5e"
     misc_feature    complement(3105..3134)
                     /label="R primer binding"
                     /ApEinfo_revcolor="#d6b295"
                     /ApEinfo_fwdcolor="#d6b295"
     ORI             3139..4870
                     /label="pTHT15 ORI"
                     /ApEinfo_revcolor="#f58a5e"
                     /ApEinfo_fwdcolor="#f58a5e"
     prokaryote p... 4884..5335
                     /label="PermC"
                     /ApEinfo_revcolor="#faac61"
                     /ApEinfo_fwdcolor="#faac61"
     RBS             5204..5214
                     /label="bsRBS"
                     /ApEinfo_revcolor="#b7e6d7"
                     /ApEinfo_fwdcolor="#b7e6d7"
     CDS             5337..6071
                     /label="ermC"
                     /ApEinfo_revcolor="#ffef86"
                     /ApEinfo_fwdcolor="#ffef86"
     prokaryote t... 6076..6161
                     /label="TermC"
                     /ApEinfo_revcolor="#f8d3a9"
                     /ApEinfo_fwdcolor="#f8d3a9"
     misc_feature    6170..6209
                     /label="UNS_8"
                     /ApEinfo_revcolor="#c6c9d1"
                     /ApEinfo_fwdcolor="#c6c9d1"
     prokaryote t... complement(6210..6390)
                     /label="TAmarelleT9"
                     /ApEinfo_revcolor="#f58a5e"
                     /ApEinfo_fwdcolor="#f58a5e"
     misc_feature    complement(6394..7017)
                     /label="tetR"
                     /ApEinfo_revcolor="#f58a5e"
                     /ApEinfo_fwdcolor="#f58a5e"
     prokaryote p... 7018..7117
                     /label="P0-2"
                     /ApEinfo_revcolor="#f58a5e"
                     /ApEinfo_fwdcolor="#f58a5e"
     prokaryote p... 7118..7217
                     /label="P1_dcp"
                     /ApEinfo_revcolor="#f58a5e"
                     /ApEinfo_fwdcolor="#f58a5e"
     misc_feature    7127..7145
                     /label="Tet Operator"
                     /ApEinfo_revcolor="#84b0dc"
                     /ApEinfo_fwdcolor="#84b0dc"
     misc_feature    7154..7172
                     /label="Tet Operator"
                     /ApEinfo_revcolor="#84b0dc"
                     /ApEinfo_fwdcolor="#84b0dc"
     misc_feature    7182..7200
                     /label="Tet Operator"
                     /ApEinfo_revcolor="#84b0dc"
                     /ApEinfo_fwdcolor="#84b0dc"
     NGS barcode     7245..7259
                     /label="Barcode 29"
                     /ApEinfo_revcolor="#faac61"
                     /ApEinfo_fwdcolor="#faac61"
     CDS             7260..698
                     /label="mScarlet-I"
                     /ApEinfo_revcolor="#ffef86"
                     /ApEinfo_fwdcolor="#ffef86"
ORIGIN
        1 TGGTGAGTAA GGGTGAAGCC GTGATTAAAG AGTTCATGCG CTTCAAAGTG CATATGGAGG
       61 GCTCAATGAA CGGCCATGAA TTTGAAATTG AAGGTGAAGG AGAAGGCCGT CCGTATGAGG
      121 GCACCCAGAC CGCCAAACTG AAAGTCACAA AGGGTGGCCC GCTGCCGTTT TCGTGGGATA
      181 TTTTATCCCC TCAATTCATG TACGGCAGCC GGGCGTTTAT TAAACACCCG GCGGATATCC
      241 CGGATTACTA TAAGCAATCT TTTCCAGAAG GCTTTAAATG GGAGCGCGTG ATGAATTTTG
      301 AAGACGGAGG TGCTGTTACC GTGACCCAGG ACACGAGCTT AGAAGACGGT ACCTTGATCT
      361 ATAAGGTAAA GCTGCGTGGT ACCAATTTCC CGCCGGATGG GCCAGTTATG CAGAAAAAGA
      421 CTATGGGCTG GGAAGCATCG ACGGAGCGTC TTTACCCCGA AGACGGCGTC CTGAAAGGCG
      481 ATATTAAAAT GGCCCTGCGA CTGAAAGACG GCGGTCGCTA CCTTGCAGAT TTCAAAACAA
      541 CGTATAAAGC GAAAAAACCT GTGCAGATGC CCGGGGCGTA CAACGTTGAT CGCAAACTAG
      601 ATATCACTTC ACACAACGAA GATTACACGG TAGTCGAACA GTATGAACGT AGCGAGGGGC
      661 GCCATAGCAC CGGAGGCATG GATGAACTCT ATAAATAAGC TTCGCTCGTG CTCGCCGCGA
      721 CCTTCCTCTT CATGCACCTC TTCGGCATCG GGCTGCACAA CGCTACAGAG GAGCTTTTCC
      781 GCTGCATAAC CCTGCTTCGG GGTCATTATA GCGATTTTTT CGGTATATCC ATCCTTTTTC
      841 GCACGATATA CAGGATTTTG CCAAAGGGTT CGTGTAGACT TTCCTTGGTG TATCCAACGG
      901 CGTCAGCCGG GCAGGATAGG TGAAGTAGGC CCACCCGCGA GCGGGTGTTC CTTCTTCACT
      961 GTCCCTTATT CGCACCTGGC GGTGCTCAAC GGGAATCCTG CTCTGCGAGG CTGGCCGTAC
     1021 GCTAGGTATA CTTGAGACCA CCCCAGGATA CATAGATTAC CACAACTCCG AGCCCTTCCA
     1081 CCTAGCGTGC TAACCACGCA CGCTATTGTT GTATAGGCTA GGTGGAGGCT CAGTGATGAT
     1141 AAGTCTGCGA TGGTGGATGC ATGTGTCATG GTCATAGCTG TTTCCTGTGT GAAATTGTTA
     1201 TCCGCTCAGA GGGCACAATC CTATTCCGCG CTATCCGACA ATCTCCAAGA CATTAGGTGG
     1261 AGTTCAGTTC GGCGTATGGC ATATGTCGCT GGAAAGAACA TGTGAGCAAA AGGCCAGCAA
     1321 AAGGCCAGGA ACCGTAAAAA GGCCGCGTTG CTGGCGTTac agctgggcgc gccccatgtc
     1381 agccgttaag tgttcctgtg tcactcaaaa ttgctttgag aggctctaag ggcttctcag
     1441 tgcgttacat ccctggcttg ttgtccacaa ccgttaaacc ttaaaggctt taaaagcctt
     1501 atatattctt ttttttctta taaaacttaa aaccttagag gctatttaag ttgctgattt
     1561 atattaattt tattgttcaa acatgagagc ttagtacgtg aaacatgaga gcttagtacg
     1621 ttagccatga gagcttagta cgttagccat gagggtttag ttcgttaaac atgagagctt
     1681 agtacgttaa acatgagagc ttagtacgtg aaacatgaga gcttagtacg tactatcaac
     1741 aggttgaact gctgatcttc agatcggcgc gccggccggc cGAAGATCCT TTGATCTTTT
     1801 CTACGGGGTC TGACGCTCTA TTCAACAAAG CCGCCGTCCC GTCAAGTCAG CGTAAATGGG
     1861 TAGGGGGCTT CAAATCGTCC CCCCATACGA TATAAGTTGT TACTAGTGCT TGGATTCTCA
     1921 CCAATAAAAA ACGCCCGGCG GCAACCGAGC GTTCTGAACA AATCCAGATG GAGTTCTGAG
     1981 GTCATTACTG GATCTATCAA CAGGAGTCCA AGCGAGCTCG ATATCAAATT ACGCCCCGCC
     2041 CTGCCACTCA TCGCAGTACT GTTGTAATTC ATTAAGCATT CTGCCGACAT GGAAGCCATC
     2101 ACAAACGGCA TGATGAACCT GAATCGCCAG CGGCATCAGC ACCTTGTCGC CTTGCGTATA
     2161 ATATTTGCCC ATGGTGAAAA CGGGGGCGAA GAAGTTGTCC ATATTGGCCA CGTTTAAATC
     2221 AAAACTGGTG AAACTCACCC AGGGATTGGC TGAGACGAAA AACATATTCT CAATAAACCC
     2281 TTTAGGGAAA TAGGCCAGGT TTTCACCGTA ACACGCCACA TCTTGCGAAT ATATGTGTAG
     2341 AAACTGCCGG AAATCGTCGT GGTATTCACT CCAGAGCGAT GAAAACGTTT CAGTTTGCTC
     2401 ATGGAAAACG GTGTAACAAG GGTGAACACT ATCCCATATC ACCAGCTCAC CGTCTTTCAT
     2461 TGCCATACGA AATTCCGGAT GAGCATTCAT CAGGCGGGCA AGAATGTGAA TAAAGGCCGG
     2521 ATAAAACTTG TGCTTATTTT TCTTTACGGT CTTTAAAAAG GCCGTAATAT CCAGCTGAAC
     2581 GGTCTGGTTA TAGGTACATT GAGCAACTGA CTGAAATGCC TCAAAATGTT CTTTACGATG
     2641 CCATTGGGAT ATATCAACGG TGGTATATCC AGTGATTTTT TTCTCCATTT TAGCTTCCTT
     2701 AGCTCCTGAA AATCTCGATA ACTCAAAAAA TACGCCCGGT AGTGATCTTA TTTCATTATG
     2761 GTGAAAGTTG GAACCTCTTA CGTGCCGATC AACGTCTCAT TGATACCTGA AACAAAACCC
     2821 ATCGTACGGC CAAGGAAGTC TCCAATAACT GTGATCCACC ACAAGCGCCA GGGTTTTCCC
     2881 AGTCACGACG TTGTAAAACG ACGGCCAGTC ATGCATAATC CGCACGCATC TGGAATAAGG
     2941 AAGTGCCATT CCGCCTGACC TTAGCGTGCG AACAGCACGC TATTGTTGTA TCATTACTCG
     3001 CATCCATTCT CAGGCTGTCT CGTCTCGTCT CCGAGGTCTC AGGAGAATGA GTCAGGGTCA
     3061 CGCGTAGGAC GCGTCGAGTA GGGTTTCTTG TCGACTCCAT GTCAGTTCCG CAGCCACACG
     3121 CCGTGTGAAG CTGGGGAGGT TCATTTGATA TGCCTCCTAA ATTTTTATCT AAAGTGAATT
     3181 TAGGAGGCTT ACTTGTCTGC TTTCTTCATT AGAATCAATC CTTTTTTAAA AGTCAATCCC
     3241 GTTTGTTGAA CTACTCTTTA ATAAAATAAT TTTTCCGTTC CCAATTCCAC ATTGCAATAA
     3301 TAGAAAATCC ATCTTCATCG GCTTTTTCGT CATCATCTGT ATGAATCAAA TCGCCTTCTT
     3361 CTGTGTCATC AAGGTTTAAT TTTTTATGTA TTTCTTTTAA CAAACCACCA TAGGAGATTA
     3421 ACCTTTTACG GTGTAAACCT TCCTCCAAAT CAGACAAACG TTTCAAATTC TTTTCTTCAT
     3481 CATCGGTCAT AAAATCCGTA TCCTTTACAG GATATTTTGC AGTTTCGTCA ATTGCCGATT
     3541 GTATATCCGA TTTATATTTA TTTTTCGGTC GAATCATTTG AACTTTTACA TTTGGATCAT
     3601 AGTCTAATTT CATTGCCTTT TTCCAAAATT GAATCCATTG TTTTTGATTC ACGTAGTTTT
     3661 CTGTATTCTT AAAATAAGTT GGTTCCACAC ATACCAATAC ATGCATGTGC TGATTATAAG
     3721 AATTATCTTT ATTATTTATT GTCACTTCCG TTGCACGCAT AAAACCAACA AGATTTTTAT
     3781 TAATTTTTTT ATATTGCATC ATTCGGCGAA ATCCTTGAGC CATATCTGAC AAACTCTTAT
     3841 TTAATTCTTC GCCATCATAA ACATTTTTAA CTGTTAATGT GAGAAACAAC CAACGAACTG
     3901 TTGGCTTTTG TTTAATAACT TCAGCAACAA CCTTTTGTGA CTGAATGCCA TGTTTCATTG
     3961 CTCTCCTCCA GTTGCACATT GGACAAAGCC TGGATTTACA AAACCACACT CGATACAACT
     4021 TTCTTTCGCC TGTTTCACGA TTTTGTTTAT ACTCTAATAT TTCAGCACAA TCTTTTACTC
     4081 TTTCAGCCTT TTTAAATTCA AGAATATGCA GAAGTTCAAA GTAATCAACA TTAGCGATTT
     4141 TCTTTTCTCT CCATGGCCTC ACTTTTCCAC TTTTTGTCTT GTCCACTAAA ACCCTTGATT
     4201 TTTCATCTGA ATAAATGCTA CTATTAGGAC ACATAATATT AAAAGAAACC CCCATCTATT
     4261 TAGTTATTTG TTTGGTCACT TATAACTTTA ACAGATGGGG TTTTTCTGTG CAACCAATTT
     4321 TAAGGGTTTT CAATACTTTA AAACACATAC ATACCAACAC TTCAACGCAC CTTTCAGCAA
     4381 CTAAAATAAA AATGACGTTA TTTCTATATG TATCAAGAAT AGAAAGAACT CGTTTTTCGC
     4441 TACGCTCAAA ACGCAAAAAA AGCACTCATT CGAGTGCTTT TTCTTATCGC TCCAAATCAT
     4501 GCGATTTTTT CCTCTTTGCT TTTCTTTGCT CACGAAGTTC TCGATCACGC TGCAAAACAT
     4561 CTTGAAGCGA AAAAGTATTC TTCTTTTCTT CCGATCGCTC ATGCTGACGC ACGAAAAGCC
     4621 CTCTAGGCGC ATAGGAACAA CTCCTAAATG CATGTGAGGG GTTTTCTCGT CCATGTGAAC
     4681 AGTCGCATAC GCAATATTTT GTTTCCCATA CTGCATTAAT GAATCGGCCA ACGCGCGGGG
     4741 AGAGGCGGTT TGCGTATTGG GCGCTCTTGC GCTTCCTCGC TCACTGACTC GCTGCGCTCG
     4801 GTCGTTCGGC TGCGGCGAGC GGTATCAGCT CACTCAAAGG CGGTAATACG GTTATCCACA
     4861 GAATCAGGGG CGCTAGCAAG GAGGATCCTT TAACTCTGGC AACCCTCAAA ATTGAATGAG
     4921 ACATGCTACA CCTCCGGATA ATAAATATAT ATAAACGTAT ATAGATTTCA TAAAGTCTAA
     4981 CACACTAGAC TTATTTACTT CGTAATTAAG TCGTTAAACC GTGTGCTCTA CGACCAAAAC
     5041 TATAAAACCT TTAAGAACTT TCTTTTTTTA CAAGAAAAAA GAAATTAGAT AAATCTCTCA
     5101 TATCTTTTAT TCAATAATCG CATCCGATTG CAGTATAAAT TTAACGATCA CTCATCATGT
     5161 TCATATTTAT CAGAGGTCGT GCTATAATTA TACTAATTTT ATAAGGAGGA AAAAATATGG
     5221 GCATTTTTAG TATTTTTGTA ATCAGCACAG TTCATTATCA ACCAAACAAA AAATAAGTGG
     5281 TTATAATGAA TCGTTAATAA GCAAAATTCA TATAACCAAA TTAAAGAGGG TTATAAATGA
     5341 ACGAGAAAAA TATAAAACAC AGTCAAAACT TTATTACTTC AAAACATAAT ATAGATAAAA
     5401 TAATGACAAA TATAAGATTA AATGAACATG ATAATATCTT TGAAATCGGC TCAGGAAAAG
     5461 GCCATTTTAC CCTTGAATTA GTAAAGAGGT GTAATTTCGT AACTGCCATT GAAATAGACC
     5521 ATAAATTATG CAAAACTACA GAAAATAAAC TTGTTGATCA CGATAATTTC CAAGTTTTAA
     5581 ACAAGGATAT ATTGCAGTTT AAATTTCCTA AAAACCAATC CTATAAAATA TATGGTAATA
     5641 TACCTTATAA CATAAGTACG GATATAATAC GCAAAATTGT TTTTGATAGT ATAGCTAATG
     5701 AGATTTATTT AATCGTGGAA TACGGGTTTG CTAAAAGATT ATTAAATACA AAACGCTCAT
     5761 TGGCATTACT TTTAATGGCA GAAGTTGATA TTTCTATATT AAGTATGGTT CCAAGAGAAT
     5821 ATTTTCATCC TAAACCTAAA GTGAATAGCT CACTTATCAG ATTAAGTAGA AAAAAATCAA
     5881 GAATATCACA CAAAGATAAA CAAAAGTATA ATTATTTCGT TATGAAATGG GTTAACAAAG
     5941 AATACAAGAA AATATTTACA AAAAATCAAT TTAACAATTC CTTAAAACAT GCAGGAATTG
     6001 ACGATTTAAA CAATATTAGC TTTGAACAAT TCTTATCTCT TTTCAATAGC TATAAATTAT
     6061 TTAATAAGTA AGCTTGTTAA GGGATGCATA AACTGCATCC CTTAACTTGT TTTTCGTGTG
     6121 CCTATTTTTT GTGAATCGAT TATGTCTTTT GCGCAGTCGG CCGCTATACC CTCGTCTCAA
     6181 CCAAAGCAAT CAACCCATCA ACCACCTGGT CGTTGGGATT GTCCTGACCG AAGCGGGACA
     6241 GGTCCACGAG CAGGCAATGC TTGTTGGGCA TGGTGAGGTG GATGTCTTTC ACTTCCGGCA
     6301 CGCAGCCGAG GACTTTTTGC GCCATATCGT AAAGTGTGTG CTGAACGGAT TCGCTTTCGT
     6361 GTTCAGCGAA AGAGGCGAGA AGGAGATTCC ttaagaccca ctttcacatt taagttgttt
     6421 ttctaatccg catatgatca attcaaggcc gaataagaag gctggctctg caccttggtg
     6481 atcaaataat tcgatagctt gtcgtaataa tggcggcata ctatcagtag taggtgtttc
     6541 cctttcttct ttagcgactt gatgctcttg atcttccaat acgcaaccta aagtaaaatg
     6601 ccccacagcg ctgagtgcat ataatgcatt ctctagtgaa aaaccttgtt ggcataaaaa
     6661 ggctaattga ttttcgagag tttcatactg tttttctgta ggccgtgtac ctaaatgtac
     6721 ttttgctcca tcgcgatgac ttagtaaagc acatctaaaa cttttagcgt tattacgtaa
     6781 aaaatcttgc cagctttccc cttctaaagg gcaaaagtga gtatggtgcc tatctaacat
     6841 ctcaatggct aaggcgtcga gcaaagcccg cttatttttt acatgccaat acaatgtagg
     6901 ctgctctaca cctagcttct gggcgagttt acgggttgtt aaaccttcga ttccgacctc
     6961 attaagcagc tctaatgcgc tgttaatcac tttactttta tctaatctag acatcatAAG
     7021 TAGACTGTTG CGCGTTGGGG GTAGCGCCGG CTAACAAAGA CGCCTGGTAC AGCAGGAGTA
     7081 TCAAACCCGT ACAAAGGCAA CATCCTCACT TCGGTGAttt tcagtatccc tatcagtgat
     7141 agagaaggtg acttccctat cagtgataga gaCtataaaa atccctatca gtgatagaga
     7201 taaggaggct ttccataATG ggttctcacc accaccacca tcacACAGGC ACGAGCGCAA
//
