# Supplementary material for: A genetic platform for a biocementation bacterium
Source: bioRxiv preprint, doi:10.64898/2025.12.05.692644, version 1 (2025-12-06)
Supplement: Plasmid Sequences [file 692644_file03.zip › Sporosarcina Plasmid Vectors/Promoter library variant plasmids/pGLU_511_78.gb]

LOCUS       pGLU_511_78             7260 bp ds-DNA     circular     02-DEC-2025
DEFINITION  .
FEATURES             Location/Qualifiers
     prokaryote t... 703..760
                     /label="TAmarelleT7"
                     /ApEinfo_revcolor="#f58a5e"
                     /ApEinfo_fwdcolor="#f58a5e"
     miscellaneous   774..1019
                     /label="oriT"
                     /ApEinfo_revcolor="#84b0dc"
                     /ApEinfo_fwdcolor="#84b0dc"
     miscellaneous   1043..1082
                     /label="UNSX"
                     /ApEinfo_revcolor="#9eafd2"
                     /ApEinfo_fwdcolor="#9eafd2"
     prokaryote p... 1083..1114
                     /label="L2U8H11"
                     /ApEinfo_revcolor="#75c6a9"
                     /ApEinfo_fwdcolor="#75c6a9"
     primer_bind     complement(1167..1187)
                     /label="M13-rev"
                     /ApEinfo_revcolor="#85dae9"
                     /ApEinfo_fwdcolor="#85dae9"
     primer_bind     complement(1171..1187)
                     /label="M13 rev"
                     /ApEinfo_revcolor="#c7b0e3"
                     /ApEinfo_fwdcolor="#c7b0e3"
     ori             1377..1765
                     /label="R6K ORI"
                     /ApEinfo_revcolor="#85dae9"
                     /ApEinfo_fwdcolor="#85dae9"
     terminator      1914..2008
                     /label="lambda t0 terminator"
                     /ApEinfo_revcolor="#faac61"
                     /ApEinfo_fwdcolor="#faac61"
     CDS             complement(2029..2688)
                     /label="cat"
                     /ApEinfo_revcolor="#ffef86"
                     /ApEinfo_fwdcolor="#ffef86"
     promoter        complement(2689..2791)
                     /label="Pcat"
                     /ApEinfo_revcolor="#9eafd2"
                     /ApEinfo_fwdcolor="#9eafd2"
     primer_bind     2892..2909
                     /label="M13-fwd"
                     /ApEinfo_revcolor="#85dae9"
                     /ApEinfo_fwdcolor="#85dae9"
     primer_bind     2893..2909
                     /label="M13 fwd"
                     /ApEinfo_revcolor="#d59687"
                     /ApEinfo_fwdcolor="#d59687"
     prokaryote t... 2962..2991
                     /label="L2U5H11"
                     /ApEinfo_revcolor="#f8d3a9"
                     /ApEinfo_fwdcolor="#f8d3a9"
     spacer          2992..3031
                     /label="UNS_1"
                     /ApEinfo_revcolor="#c6c9d1"
                     /ApEinfo_fwdcolor="#c6c9d1"
     miscellaneous   2992..3031
                     /label="UNS1"
                     /ApEinfo_revcolor="#9eafd2"
                     /ApEinfo_fwdcolor="#9eafd2"
     misc_feature    3055..3084
                     /label="F primer binding"
                     /ApEinfo_revcolor="#d6b295"
                     /ApEinfo_fwdcolor="#d6b295"
     Primer site     3055..3084
                     /label="F-skpp-asm-15-mer-2x"
                     /ApEinfo_revcolor="#f58a5e"
                     /ApEinfo_fwdcolor="#f58a5e"
     ORI barcode     3055..3134
                     /label="ORI_BC_30"
                     /ApEinfo_revcolor="#faac61"
                     /ApEinfo_fwdcolor="#faac61"
     Barcode         3085..3104
                     /label="BC.0030"
                     /ApEinfo_revcolor="#c6c9d1"
                     /ApEinfo_fwdcolor="#c6c9d1"
     Primer site     3105..3134
                     /label="R-skpp-asm-15-mer-2x"
                     /ApEinfo_revcolor="#f58a5e"
                     /ApEinfo_fwdcolor="#f58a5e"
     misc_feature    complement(3105..3134)
                     /label="R primer binding"
                     /ApEinfo_revcolor="#d6b295"
                     /ApEinfo_fwdcolor="#d6b295"
     ORI             3139..4870
                     /label="pTHT15 ORI"
                     /ApEinfo_revcolor="#f58a5e"
                     /ApEinfo_fwdcolor="#f58a5e"
     prokaryote p... 4884..5335
                     /label="PermC"
                     /ApEinfo_revcolor="#faac61"
                     /ApEinfo_fwdcolor="#faac61"
     RBS             5204..5214
                     /label="bsRBS"
                     /ApEinfo_revcolor="#b7e6d7"
                     /ApEinfo_fwdcolor="#b7e6d7"
     CDS             5337..6071
                     /label="ermC"
                     /ApEinfo_revcolor="#ffef86"
                     /ApEinfo_fwdcolor="#ffef86"
     prokaryote t... 6076..6161
                     /label="TermC"
                     /ApEinfo_revcolor="#f8d3a9"
                     /ApEinfo_fwdcolor="#f8d3a9"
     misc_feature    6170..6209
                     /label="UNS_8"
                     /ApEinfo_revcolor="#c6c9d1"
                     /ApEinfo_fwdcolor="#c6c9d1"
     prokaryote t... complement(6210..6390)
                     /label="TAmarelleT9"
                     /ApEinfo_revcolor="#f58a5e"
                     /ApEinfo_fwdcolor="#f58a5e"
     misc_feature    complement(6394..7017)
                     /label="tetR"
                     /ApEinfo_revcolor="#f58a5e"
                     /ApEinfo_fwdcolor="#f58a5e"
     prokaryote p... 7018..7117
                     /label="P19"
                     /ApEinfo_revcolor="#f58a5e"
                     /ApEinfo_fwdcolor="#f58a5e"
     prokaryote p... 7118..7217
                     /label="P21_dp"
                     /ApEinfo_revcolor="#f58a5e"
                     /ApEinfo_fwdcolor="#f58a5e"
     misc_feature    7135..7153
                     /label="Tet Operator"
                     /ApEinfo_revcolor="#84b0dc"
                     /ApEinfo_fwdcolor="#84b0dc"
     misc_feature    7187..7205
                     /label="Tet Operator"
                     /ApEinfo_revcolor="#84b0dc"
                     /ApEinfo_fwdcolor="#84b0dc"
     NGS barcode     7245..7259
                     /label="Barcode 78"
                     /ApEinfo_revcolor="#faac61"
                     /ApEinfo_fwdcolor="#faac61"
     CDS             7260..698
                     /label="mScarlet-I"
                     /ApEinfo_revcolor="#ffef86"
                     /ApEinfo_fwdcolor="#ffef86"
ORIGIN
        1 TGGTGAGTAA GGGTGAAGCC GTGATTAAAG AGTTCATGCG CTTCAAAGTG CATATGGAGG
       61 GCTCAATGAA CGGCCATGAA TTTGAAATTG AAGGTGAAGG AGAAGGCCGT CCGTATGAGG
      121 GCACCCAGAC CGCCAAACTG AAAGTCACAA AGGGTGGCCC GCTGCCGTTT TCGTGGGATA
      181 TTTTATCCCC TCAATTCATG TACGGCAGCC GGGCGTTTAT TAAACACCCG GCGGATATCC
      241 CGGATTACTA TAAGCAATCT TTTCCAGAAG GCTTTAAATG GGAGCGCGTG ATGAATTTTG
      301 AAGACGGAGG TGCTGTTACC GTGACCCAGG ACACGAGCTT AGAAGACGGT ACCTTGATCT
      361 ATAAGGTAAA GCTGCGTGGT ACCAATTTCC CGCCGGATGG GCCAGTTATG CAGAAAAAGA
      421 CTATGGGCTG GGAAGCATCG ACGGAGCGTC TTTACCCCGA AGACGGCGTC CTGAAAGGCG
      481 ATATTAAAAT GGCCCTGCGA CTGAAAGACG GCGGTCGCTA CCTTGCAGAT TTCAAAACAA
      541 CGTATAAAGC GAAAAAACCT GTGCAGATGC CCGGGGCGTA CAACGTTGAT CGCAAACTAG
      601 ATATCACTTC ACACAACGAA GATTACACGG TAGTCGAACA GTATGAACGT AGCGAGGGGC
      661 GCCATAGCAC CGGAGGCATG GATGAACTCT ATAAATAAGC TTCGCTCGTG CTCGCCGCGA
      721 CCTTCCTCTT CATGCACCTC TTCGGCATCG GGCTGCACAA CGCTACAGAG GAGCTTTTCC
      781 GCTGCATAAC CCTGCTTCGG GGTCATTATA GCGATTTTTT CGGTATATCC ATCCTTTTTC
      841 GCACGATATA CAGGATTTTG CCAAAGGGTT CGTGTAGACT TTCCTTGGTG TATCCAACGG
      901 CGTCAGCCGG GCAGGATAGG TGAAGTAGGC CCACCCGCGA GCGGGTGTTC CTTCTTCACT
      961 GTCCCTTATT CGCACCTGGC GGTGCTCAAC GGGAATCCTG CTCTGCGAGG CTGGCCGTAC
     1021 GCTAGGTATA CTTGAGACCA CCCCAGGATA CATAGATTAC CACAACTCCG AGCCCTTCCA
     1081 CCTAGCGTGC TAACCACGCA CGCTATTGTT GTATAGGCTA GGTGGAGGCT CAGTGATGAT
     1141 AAGTCTGCGA TGGTGGATGC ATGTGTCATG GTCATAGCTG TTTCCTGTGT GAAATTGTTA
     1201 TCCGCTCAGA GGGCACAATC CTATTCCGCG CTATCCGACA ATCTCCAAGA CATTAGGTGG
     1261 AGTTCAGTTC GGCGTATGGC ATATGTCGCT GGAAAGAACA TGTGAGCAAA AGGCCAGCAA
     1321 AAGGCCAGGA ACCGTAAAAA GGCCGCGTTG CTGGCGTTac agctgggcgc gccccatgtc
     1381 agccgttaag tgttcctgtg tcactcaaaa ttgctttgag aggctctaag ggcttctcag
     1441 tgcgttacat ccctggcttg ttgtccacaa ccgttaaacc ttaaaggctt taaaagcctt
     1501 atatattctt ttttttctta taaaacttaa aaccttagag gctatttaag ttgctgattt
     1561 atattaattt tattgttcaa acatgagagc ttagtacgtg aaacatgaga gcttagtacg
     1621 ttagccatga gagcttagta cgttagccat gagggtttag ttcgttaaac atgagagctt
     1681 agtacgttaa acatgagagc ttagtacgtg aaacatgaga gcttagtacg tactatcaac
     1741 aggttgaact gctgatcttc agatcggcgc gccggccggc cGAAGATCCT TTGATCTTTT
     1801 CTACGGGGTC TGACGCTCTA TTCAACAAAG CCGCCGTCCC GTCAAGTCAG CGTAAATGGG
     1861 TAGGGGGCTT CAAATCGTCC CCCCATACGA TATAAGTTGT TACTAGTGCT TGGATTCTCA
     1921 CCAATAAAAA ACGCCCGGCG GCAACCGAGC GTTCTGAACA AATCCAGATG GAGTTCTGAG
     1981 GTCATTACTG GATCTATCAA CAGGAGTCCA AGCGAGCTCG ATATCAAATT ACGCCCCGCC
     2041 CTGCCACTCA TCGCAGTACT GTTGTAATTC ATTAAGCATT CTGCCGACAT GGAAGCCATC
     2101 ACAAACGGCA TGATGAACCT GAATCGCCAG CGGCATCAGC ACCTTGTCGC CTTGCGTATA
     2161 ATATTTGCCC ATGGTGAAAA CGGGGGCGAA GAAGTTGTCC ATATTGGCCA CGTTTAAATC
     2221 AAAACTGGTG AAACTCACCC AGGGATTGGC TGAGACGAAA AACATATTCT CAATAAACCC
     2281 TTTAGGGAAA TAGGCCAGGT TTTCACCGTA ACACGCCACA TCTTGCGAAT ATATGTGTAG
     2341 AAACTGCCGG AAATCGTCGT GGTATTCACT CCAGAGCGAT GAAAACGTTT CAGTTTGCTC
     2401 ATGGAAAACG GTGTAACAAG GGTGAACACT ATCCCATATC ACCAGCTCAC CGTCTTTCAT
     2461 TGCCATACGA AATTCCGGAT GAGCATTCAT CAGGCGGGCA AGAATGTGAA TAAAGGCCGG
     2521 ATAAAACTTG TGCTTATTTT TCTTTACGGT CTTTAAAAAG GCCGTAATAT CCAGCTGAAC
     2581 GGTCTGGTTA TAGGTACATT GAGCAACTGA CTGAAATGCC TCAAAATGTT CTTTACGATG
     2641 CCATTGGGAT ATATCAACGG TGGTATATCC AGTGATTTTT TTCTCCATTT TAGCTTCCTT
     2701 AGCTCCTGAA AATCTCGATA ACTCAAAAAA TACGCCCGGT AGTGATCTTA TTTCATTATG
     2761 GTGAAAGTTG GAACCTCTTA CGTGCCGATC AACGTCTCAT TGATACCTGA AACAAAACCC
     2821 ATCGTACGGC CAAGGAAGTC TCCAATAACT GTGATCCACC ACAAGCGCCA GGGTTTTCCC
     2881 AGTCACGACG TTGTAAAACG ACGGCCAGTC ATGCATAATC CGCACGCATC TGGAATAAGG
     2941 AAGTGCCATT CCGCCTGACC TTAGCGTGCG AACAGCACGC TATTGTTGTA TCATTACTCG
     3001 CATCCATTCT CAGGCTGTCT CGTCTCGTCT CCGAGGTCTC AGGAGAATGA GTCAGGGTCA
     3061 CGCGTAGGAC GCGTCGAGTA GGGTTTCTTG TCGACTCCAT GTCAGTTCCG CAGCCACACG
     3121 CCGTGTGAAG CTGGGGAGGT TCATTTGATA TGCCTCCTAA ATTTTTATCT AAAGTGAATT
     3181 TAGGAGGCTT ACTTGTCTGC TTTCTTCATT AGAATCAATC CTTTTTTAAA AGTCAATCCC
     3241 GTTTGTTGAA CTACTCTTTA ATAAAATAAT TTTTCCGTTC CCAATTCCAC ATTGCAATAA
     3301 TAGAAAATCC ATCTTCATCG GCTTTTTCGT CATCATCTGT ATGAATCAAA TCGCCTTCTT
     3361 CTGTGTCATC AAGGTTTAAT TTTTTATGTA TTTCTTTTAA CAAACCACCA TAGGAGATTA
     3421 ACCTTTTACG GTGTAAACCT TCCTCCAAAT CAGACAAACG TTTCAAATTC TTTTCTTCAT
     3481 CATCGGTCAT AAAATCCGTA TCCTTTACAG GATATTTTGC AGTTTCGTCA ATTGCCGATT
     3541 GTATATCCGA TTTATATTTA TTTTTCGGTC GAATCATTTG AACTTTTACA TTTGGATCAT
     3601 AGTCTAATTT CATTGCCTTT TTCCAAAATT GAATCCATTG TTTTTGATTC ACGTAGTTTT
     3661 CTGTATTCTT AAAATAAGTT GGTTCCACAC ATACCAATAC ATGCATGTGC TGATTATAAG
     3721 AATTATCTTT ATTATTTATT GTCACTTCCG TTGCACGCAT AAAACCAACA AGATTTTTAT
     3781 TAATTTTTTT ATATTGCATC ATTCGGCGAA ATCCTTGAGC CATATCTGAC AAACTCTTAT
     3841 TTAATTCTTC GCCATCATAA ACATTTTTAA CTGTTAATGT GAGAAACAAC CAACGAACTG
     3901 TTGGCTTTTG TTTAATAACT TCAGCAACAA CCTTTTGTGA CTGAATGCCA TGTTTCATTG
     3961 CTCTCCTCCA GTTGCACATT GGACAAAGCC TGGATTTACA AAACCACACT CGATACAACT
     4021 TTCTTTCGCC TGTTTCACGA TTTTGTTTAT ACTCTAATAT TTCAGCACAA TCTTTTACTC
     4081 TTTCAGCCTT TTTAAATTCA AGAATATGCA GAAGTTCAAA GTAATCAACA TTAGCGATTT
     4141 TCTTTTCTCT CCATGGCCTC ACTTTTCCAC TTTTTGTCTT GTCCACTAAA ACCCTTGATT
     4201 TTTCATCTGA ATAAATGCTA CTATTAGGAC ACATAATATT AAAAGAAACC CCCATCTATT
     4261 TAGTTATTTG TTTGGTCACT TATAACTTTA ACAGATGGGG TTTTTCTGTG CAACCAATTT
     4321 TAAGGGTTTT CAATACTTTA AAACACATAC ATACCAACAC TTCAACGCAC CTTTCAGCAA
     4381 CTAAAATAAA AATGACGTTA TTTCTATATG TATCAAGAAT AGAAAGAACT CGTTTTTCGC
     4441 TACGCTCAAA ACGCAAAAAA AGCACTCATT CGAGTGCTTT TTCTTATCGC TCCAAATCAT
     4501 GCGATTTTTT CCTCTTTGCT TTTCTTTGCT CACGAAGTTC TCGATCACGC TGCAAAACAT
     4561 CTTGAAGCGA AAAAGTATTC TTCTTTTCTT CCGATCGCTC ATGCTGACGC ACGAAAAGCC
     4621 CTCTAGGCGC ATAGGAACAA CTCCTAAATG CATGTGAGGG GTTTTCTCGT CCATGTGAAC
     4681 AGTCGCATAC GCAATATTTT GTTTCCCATA CTGCATTAAT GAATCGGCCA ACGCGCGGGG
     4741 AGAGGCGGTT TGCGTATTGG GCGCTCTTGC GCTTCCTCGC TCACTGACTC GCTGCGCTCG
     4801 GTCGTTCGGC TGCGGCGAGC GGTATCAGCT CACTCAAAGG CGGTAATACG GTTATCCACA
     4861 GAATCAGGGG CGCTAGCAAG GAGGATCCTT TAACTCTGGC AACCCTCAAA ATTGAATGAG
     4921 ACATGCTACA CCTCCGGATA ATAAATATAT ATAAACGTAT ATAGATTTCA TAAAGTCTAA
     4981 CACACTAGAC TTATTTACTT CGTAATTAAG TCGTTAAACC GTGTGCTCTA CGACCAAAAC
     5041 TATAAAACCT TTAAGAACTT TCTTTTTTTA CAAGAAAAAA GAAATTAGAT AAATCTCTCA
     5101 TATCTTTTAT TCAATAATCG CATCCGATTG CAGTATAAAT TTAACGATCA CTCATCATGT
     5161 TCATATTTAT CAGAGGTCGT GCTATAATTA TACTAATTTT ATAAGGAGGA AAAAATATGG
     5221 GCATTTTTAG TATTTTTGTA ATCAGCACAG TTCATTATCA ACCAAACAAA AAATAAGTGG
     5281 TTATAATGAA TCGTTAATAA GCAAAATTCA TATAACCAAA TTAAAGAGGG TTATAAATGA
     5341 ACGAGAAAAA TATAAAACAC AGTCAAAACT TTATTACTTC AAAACATAAT ATAGATAAAA
     5401 TAATGACAAA TATAAGATTA AATGAACATG ATAATATCTT TGAAATCGGC TCAGGAAAAG
     5461 GCCATTTTAC CCTTGAATTA GTAAAGAGGT GTAATTTCGT AACTGCCATT GAAATAGACC
     5521 ATAAATTATG CAAAACTACA GAAAATAAAC TTGTTGATCA CGATAATTTC CAAGTTTTAA
     5581 ACAAGGATAT ATTGCAGTTT AAATTTCCTA AAAACCAATC CTATAAAATA TATGGTAATA
     5641 TACCTTATAA CATAAGTACG GATATAATAC GCAAAATTGT TTTTGATAGT ATAGCTAATG
     5701 AGATTTATTT AATCGTGGAA TACGGGTTTG CTAAAAGATT ATTAAATACA AAACGCTCAT
     5761 TGGCATTACT TTTAATGGCA GAAGTTGATA TTTCTATATT AAGTATGGTT CCAAGAGAAT
     5821 ATTTTCATCC TAAACCTAAA GTGAATAGCT CACTTATCAG ATTAAGTAGA AAAAAATCAA
     5881 GAATATCACA CAAAGATAAA CAAAAGTATA ATTATTTCGT TATGAAATGG GTTAACAAAG
     5941 AATACAAGAA AATATTTACA AAAAATCAAT TTAACAATTC CTTAAAACAT GCAGGAATTG
     6001 ACGATTTAAA CAATATTAGC TTTGAACAAT TCTTATCTCT TTTCAATAGC TATAAATTAT
     6061 TTAATAAGTA AGCTTGTTAA GGGATGCATA AACTGCATCC CTTAACTTGT TTTTCGTGTG
     6121 CCTATTTTTT GTGAATCGAT TATGTCTTTT GCGCAGTCGG CCGCTATACC CTCGTCTCAA
     6181 CCAAAGCAAT CAACCCATCA ACCACCTGGT CGTTGGGATT GTCCTGACCG AAGCGGGACA
     6241 GGTCCACGAG CAGGCAATGC TTGTTGGGCA TGGTGAGGTG GATGTCTTTC ACTTCCGGCA
     6301 CGCAGCCGAG GACTTTTTGC GCCATATCGT AAAGTGTGTG CTGAACGGAT TCGCTTTCGT
     6361 GTTCAGCGAA AGAGGCGAGA AGGAGATTCC ttaagaccca ctttcacatt taagttgttt
     6421 ttctaatccg catatgatca attcaaggcc gaataagaag gctggctctg caccttggtg
     6481 atcaaataat tcgatagctt gtcgtaataa tggcggcata ctatcagtag taggtgtttc
     6541 cctttcttct ttagcgactt gatgctcttg atcttccaat acgcaaccta aagtaaaatg
     6601 ccccacagcg ctgagtgcat ataatgcatt ctctagtgaa aaaccttgtt ggcataaaaa
     6661 ggctaattga ttttcgagag tttcatactg tttttctgta ggccgtgtac ctaaatgtac
     6721 ttttgctcca tcgcgatgac ttagtaaagc acatctaaaa cttttagcgt tattacgtaa
     6781 aaaatcttgc cagctttccc cttctaaagg gcaaaagtga gtatggtgcc tatctaacat
     6841 ctcaatggct aaggcgtcga gcaaagcccg cttatttttt acatgccaat acaatgtagg
     6901 ctgctctaca cctagcttct gggcgagttt acgggttgtt aaaccttcga ttccgacctc
     6961 attaagcagc tctaatgcgc tgttaatcac tttactttta tctaatctag acatcatATA
     7021 TAGCACTCCT TTAAACTAAT TAATATTACT TTAGCACGTT CTGAAACATT TTGGGTTATT
     7081 TACCGTATAC TTGATTGTAA AACAAAAGGG AGGAAATtcg acgcattccg aacttcccta
     7141 tcagtgatag agatattgac tttatttcaa tagatatgta gtatagtccc tatcagtgat
     7201 agagaAGGAG GTTTTTAATG ggttctcacc accaccacca tcacACTACT GCTGCTACGA
//
