# Supplementary material for: A genetic platform for a biocementation bacterium
Source: bioRxiv preprint, doi:10.64898/2025.12.05.692644, version 1 (2025-12-06)
Supplement: Plasmid Sequences [file 692644_file03.zip › Sporosarcina Plasmid Vectors/Promoter library variant plasmids/pGLU_511_7.gb]

LOCUS       pGLU_511_7              7260 bp ds-DNA     circular     02-DEC-2025
DEFINITION  .
FEATURES             Location/Qualifiers
     prokaryote t... 703..760
                     /label="TAmarelleT7"
                     /ApEinfo_revcolor="#f58a5e"
                     /ApEinfo_fwdcolor="#f58a5e"
     miscellaneous   774..1019
                     /label="oriT"
                     /ApEinfo_revcolor="#84b0dc"
                     /ApEinfo_fwdcolor="#84b0dc"
     miscellaneous   1043..1082
                     /label="UNSX"
                     /ApEinfo_revcolor="#9eafd2"
                     /ApEinfo_fwdcolor="#9eafd2"
     prokaryote p... 1083..1114
                     /label="L2U8H11"
                     /ApEinfo_revcolor="#75c6a9"
                     /ApEinfo_fwdcolor="#75c6a9"
     primer_bind     complement(1167..1187)
                     /label="M13-rev"
                     /ApEinfo_revcolor="#85dae9"
                     /ApEinfo_fwdcolor="#85dae9"
     primer_bind     complement(1171..1187)
                     /label="M13 rev"
                     /ApEinfo_revcolor="#c7b0e3"
                     /ApEinfo_fwdcolor="#c7b0e3"
     ori             1377..1765
                     /label="R6K ORI"
                     /ApEinfo_revcolor="#85dae9"
                     /ApEinfo_fwdcolor="#85dae9"
     terminator      1914..2008
                     /label="lambda t0 terminator"
                     /ApEinfo_revcolor="#faac61"
                     /ApEinfo_fwdcolor="#faac61"
     CDS             complement(2029..2688)
                     /label="cat"
                     /ApEinfo_revcolor="#ffef86"
                     /ApEinfo_fwdcolor="#ffef86"
     promoter        complement(2689..2791)
                     /label="Pcat"
                     /ApEinfo_revcolor="#9eafd2"
                     /ApEinfo_fwdcolor="#9eafd2"
     primer_bind     2892..2909
                     /label="M13-fwd"
                     /ApEinfo_revcolor="#85dae9"
                     /ApEinfo_fwdcolor="#85dae9"
     primer_bind     2893..2909
                     /label="M13 fwd"
                     /ApEinfo_revcolor="#d59687"
                     /ApEinfo_fwdcolor="#d59687"
     prokaryote t... 2962..2991
                     /label="L2U5H11"
                     /ApEinfo_revcolor="#f8d3a9"
                     /ApEinfo_fwdcolor="#f8d3a9"
     spacer          2992..3031
                     /label="UNS_1"
                     /ApEinfo_revcolor="#c6c9d1"
                     /ApEinfo_fwdcolor="#c6c9d1"
     miscellaneous   2992..3031
                     /label="UNS1"
                     /ApEinfo_revcolor="#9eafd2"
                     /ApEinfo_fwdcolor="#9eafd2"
     Primer site     3055..3084
                     /label="F-skpp-asm-15-mer-2x"
                     /ApEinfo_revcolor="#f58a5e"
                     /ApEinfo_fwdcolor="#f58a5e"
     misc_feature    3055..3084
                     /label="F primer binding"
                     /ApEinfo_revcolor="#d6b295"
                     /ApEinfo_fwdcolor="#d6b295"
     ORI barcode     3055..3134
                     /label="ORI_BC_30"
                     /ApEinfo_revcolor="#faac61"
                     /ApEinfo_fwdcolor="#faac61"
     Barcode         3085..3104
                     /label="BC.0030"
                     /ApEinfo_revcolor="#c6c9d1"
                     /ApEinfo_fwdcolor="#c6c9d1"
     Primer site     3105..3134
                     /label="R-skpp-asm-15-mer-2x"
                     /ApEinfo_revcolor="#f58a5e"
                     /ApEinfo_fwdcolor="#f58a5e"
     misc_feature    complement(3105..3134)
                     /label="R primer binding"
                     /ApEinfo_revcolor="#d6b295"
                     /ApEinfo_fwdcolor="#d6b295"
     ORI             3139..4870
                     /label="pTHT15 ORI"
                     /ApEinfo_revcolor="#f58a5e"
                     /ApEinfo_fwdcolor="#f58a5e"
     prokaryote p... 4884..5335
                     /label="PermC"
                     /ApEinfo_revcolor="#faac61"
                     /ApEinfo_fwdcolor="#faac61"
     RBS             5204..5214
                     /label="bsRBS"
                     /ApEinfo_revcolor="#b7e6d7"
                     /ApEinfo_fwdcolor="#b7e6d7"
     CDS             5337..6071
                     /label="ermC"
                     /ApEinfo_revcolor="#ffef86"
                     /ApEinfo_fwdcolor="#ffef86"
     prokaryote t... 6076..6161
                     /label="TermC"
                     /ApEinfo_revcolor="#f8d3a9"
                     /ApEinfo_fwdcolor="#f8d3a9"
     misc_feature    6170..6209
                     /label="UNS_8"
                     /ApEinfo_revcolor="#c6c9d1"
                     /ApEinfo_fwdcolor="#c6c9d1"
     prokaryote t... complement(6210..6390)
                     /label="TAmarelleT9"
                     /ApEinfo_revcolor="#f58a5e"
                     /ApEinfo_fwdcolor="#f58a5e"
     misc_feature    complement(6394..7017)
                     /label="tetR"
                     /ApEinfo_revcolor="#f58a5e"
                     /ApEinfo_fwdcolor="#f58a5e"
     prokaryote p... 7018..7117
                     /label="P10"
                     /ApEinfo_revcolor="#f58a5e"
                     /ApEinfo_fwdcolor="#f58a5e"
     prokaryote p... 7118..7217
                     /label="P1_d"
                     /ApEinfo_revcolor="#f58a5e"
                     /ApEinfo_fwdcolor="#f58a5e"
     misc_feature    7127..7145
                     /label="Tet Operator"
                     /ApEinfo_revcolor="#84b0dc"
                     /ApEinfo_fwdcolor="#84b0dc"
     NGS barcode     7245..7259
                     /label="Barcode 7"
                     /ApEinfo_revcolor="#faac61"
                     /ApEinfo_fwdcolor="#faac61"
     CDS             7260..698
                     /label="mScarlet-I"
                     /ApEinfo_revcolor="#ffef86"
                     /ApEinfo_fwdcolor="#ffef86"
ORIGIN
        1 TGGTGAGTAA GGGTGAAGCC GTGATTAAAG AGTTCATGCG CTTCAAAGTG CATATGGAGG
       61 GCTCAATGAA CGGCCATGAA TTTGAAATTG AAGGTGAAGG AGAAGGCCGT CCGTATGAGG
      121 GCACCCAGAC CGCCAAACTG AAAGTCACAA AGGGTGGCCC GCTGCCGTTT TCGTGGGATA
      181 TTTTATCCCC TCAATTCATG TACGGCAGCC GGGCGTTTAT TAAACACCCG GCGGATATCC
      241 CGGATTACTA TAAGCAATCT TTTCCAGAAG GCTTTAAATG GGAGCGCGTG ATGAATTTTG
      301 AAGACGGAGG TGCTGTTACC GTGACCCAGG ACACGAGCTT AGAAGACGGT ACCTTGATCT
      361 ATAAGGTAAA GCTGCGTGGT ACCAATTTCC CGCCGGATGG GCCAGTTATG CAGAAAAAGA
      421 CTATGGGCTG GGAAGCATCG ACGGAGCGTC TTTACCCCGA AGACGGCGTC CTGAAAGGCG
      481 ATATTAAAAT GGCCCTGCGA CTGAAAGACG GCGGTCGCTA CCTTGCAGAT TTCAAAACAA
      541 CGTATAAAGC GAAAAAACCT GTGCAGATGC CCGGGGCGTA CAACGTTGAT CGCAAACTAG
      601 ATATCACTTC ACACAACGAA GATTACACGG TAGTCGAACA GTATGAACGT AGCGAGGGGC
      661 GCCATAGCAC CGGAGGCATG GATGAACTCT ATAAATAAGC TTCGCTCGTG CTCGCCGCGA
      721 CCTTCCTCTT CATGCACCTC TTCGGCATCG GGCTGCACAA CGCTACAGAG GAGCTTTTCC
      781 GCTGCATAAC CCTGCTTCGG GGTCATTATA GCGATTTTTT CGGTATATCC ATCCTTTTTC
      841 GCACGATATA CAGGATTTTG CCAAAGGGTT CGTGTAGACT TTCCTTGGTG TATCCAACGG
      901 CGTCAGCCGG GCAGGATAGG TGAAGTAGGC CCACCCGCGA GCGGGTGTTC CTTCTTCACT
      961 GTCCCTTATT CGCACCTGGC GGTGCTCAAC GGGAATCCTG CTCTGCGAGG CTGGCCGTAC
     1021 GCTAGGTATA CTTGAGACCA CCCCAGGATA CATAGATTAC CACAACTCCG AGCCCTTCCA
     1081 CCTAGCGTGC TAACCACGCA CGCTATTGTT GTATAGGCTA GGTGGAGGCT CAGTGATGAT
     1141 AAGTCTGCGA TGGTGGATGC ATGTGTCATG GTCATAGCTG TTTCCTGTGT GAAATTGTTA
     1201 TCCGCTCAGA GGGCACAATC CTATTCCGCG CTATCCGACA ATCTCCAAGA CATTAGGTGG
     1261 AGTTCAGTTC GGCGTATGGC ATATGTCGCT GGAAAGAACA TGTGAGCAAA AGGCCAGCAA
     1321 AAGGCCAGGA ACCGTAAAAA GGCCGCGTTG CTGGCGTTac agctgggcgc gccccatgtc
     1381 agccgttaag tgttcctgtg tcactcaaaa ttgctttgag aggctctaag ggcttctcag
     1441 tgcgttacat ccctggcttg ttgtccacaa ccgttaaacc ttaaaggctt taaaagcctt
     1501 atatattctt ttttttctta taaaacttaa aaccttagag gctatttaag ttgctgattt
     1561 atattaattt tattgttcaa acatgagagc ttagtacgtg aaacatgaga gcttagtacg
     1621 ttagccatga gagcttagta cgttagccat gagggtttag ttcgttaaac atgagagctt
     1681 agtacgttaa acatgagagc ttagtacgtg aaacatgaga gcttagtacg tactatcaac
     1741 aggttgaact gctgatcttc agatcggcgc gccggccggc cGAAGATCCT TTGATCTTTT
     1801 CTACGGGGTC TGACGCTCTA TTCAACAAAG CCGCCGTCCC GTCAAGTCAG CGTAAATGGG
     1861 TAGGGGGCTT CAAATCGTCC CCCCATACGA TATAAGTTGT TACTAGTGCT TGGATTCTCA
     1921 CCAATAAAAA ACGCCCGGCG GCAACCGAGC GTTCTGAACA AATCCAGATG GAGTTCTGAG
     1981 GTCATTACTG GATCTATCAA CAGGAGTCCA AGCGAGCTCG ATATCAAATT ACGCCCCGCC
     2041 CTGCCACTCA TCGCAGTACT GTTGTAATTC ATTAAGCATT CTGCCGACAT GGAAGCCATC
     2101 ACAAACGGCA TGATGAACCT GAATCGCCAG CGGCATCAGC ACCTTGTCGC CTTGCGTATA
     2161 ATATTTGCCC ATGGTGAAAA CGGGGGCGAA GAAGTTGTCC ATATTGGCCA CGTTTAAATC
     2221 AAAACTGGTG AAACTCACCC AGGGATTGGC TGAGACGAAA AACATATTCT CAATAAACCC
     2281 TTTAGGGAAA TAGGCCAGGT TTTCACCGTA ACACGCCACA TCTTGCGAAT ATATGTGTAG
     2341 AAACTGCCGG AAATCGTCGT GGTATTCACT CCAGAGCGAT GAAAACGTTT CAGTTTGCTC
     2401 ATGGAAAACG GTGTAACAAG GGTGAACACT ATCCCATATC ACCAGCTCAC CGTCTTTCAT
     2461 TGCCATACGA AATTCCGGAT GAGCATTCAT CAGGCGGGCA AGAATGTGAA TAAAGGCCGG
     2521 ATAAAACTTG TGCTTATTTT TCTTTACGGT CTTTAAAAAG GCCGTAATAT CCAGCTGAAC
     2581 GGTCTGGTTA TAGGTACATT GAGCAACTGA CTGAAATGCC TCAAAATGTT CTTTACGATG
     2641 CCATTGGGAT ATATCAACGG TGGTATATCC AGTGATTTTT TTCTCCATTT TAGCTTCCTT
     2701 AGCTCCTGAA AATCTCGATA ACTCAAAAAA TACGCCCGGT AGTGATCTTA TTTCATTATG
     2761 GTGAAAGTTG GAACCTCTTA CGTGCCGATC AACGTCTCAT TGATACCTGA AACAAAACCC
     2821 ATCGTACGGC CAAGGAAGTC TCCAATAACT GTGATCCACC ACAAGCGCCA GGGTTTTCCC
     2881 AGTCACGACG TTGTAAAACG ACGGCCAGTC ATGCATAATC CGCACGCATC TGGAATAAGG
     2941 AAGTGCCATT CCGCCTGACC TTAGCGTGCG AACAGCACGC TATTGTTGTA TCATTACTCG
     3001 CATCCATTCT CAGGCTGTCT CGTCTCGTCT CCGAGGTCTC AGGAGAATGA GTCAGGGTCA
     3061 CGCGTAGGAC GCGTCGAGTA GGGTTTCTTG TCGACTCCAT GTCAGTTCCG CAGCCACACG
     3121 CCGTGTGAAG CTGGGGAGGT TCATTTGATA TGCCTCCTAA ATTTTTATCT AAAGTGAATT
     3181 TAGGAGGCTT ACTTGTCTGC TTTCTTCATT AGAATCAATC CTTTTTTAAA AGTCAATCCC
     3241 GTTTGTTGAA CTACTCTTTA ATAAAATAAT TTTTCCGTTC CCAATTCCAC ATTGCAATAA
     3301 TAGAAAATCC ATCTTCATCG GCTTTTTCGT CATCATCTGT ATGAATCAAA TCGCCTTCTT
     3361 CTGTGTCATC AAGGTTTAAT TTTTTATGTA TTTCTTTTAA CAAACCACCA TAGGAGATTA
     3421 ACCTTTTACG GTGTAAACCT TCCTCCAAAT CAGACAAACG TTTCAAATTC TTTTCTTCAT
     3481 CATCGGTCAT AAAATCCGTA TCCTTTACAG GATATTTTGC AGTTTCGTCA ATTGCCGATT
     3541 GTATATCCGA TTTATATTTA TTTTTCGGTC GAATCATTTG AACTTTTACA TTTGGATCAT
     3601 AGTCTAATTT CATTGCCTTT TTCCAAAATT GAATCCATTG TTTTTGATTC ACGTAGTTTT
     3661 CTGTATTCTT AAAATAAGTT GGTTCCACAC ATACCAATAC ATGCATGTGC TGATTATAAG
     3721 AATTATCTTT ATTATTTATT GTCACTTCCG TTGCACGCAT AAAACCAACA AGATTTTTAT
     3781 TAATTTTTTT ATATTGCATC ATTCGGCGAA ATCCTTGAGC CATATCTGAC AAACTCTTAT
     3841 TTAATTCTTC GCCATCATAA ACATTTTTAA CTGTTAATGT GAGAAACAAC CAACGAACTG
     3901 TTGGCTTTTG TTTAATAACT TCAGCAACAA CCTTTTGTGA CTGAATGCCA TGTTTCATTG
     3961 CTCTCCTCCA GTTGCACATT GGACAAAGCC TGGATTTACA AAACCACACT CGATACAACT
     4021 TTCTTTCGCC TGTTTCACGA TTTTGTTTAT ACTCTAATAT TTCAGCACAA TCTTTTACTC
     4081 TTTCAGCCTT TTTAAATTCA AGAATATGCA GAAGTTCAAA GTAATCAACA TTAGCGATTT
     4141 TCTTTTCTCT CCATGGCCTC ACTTTTCCAC TTTTTGTCTT GTCCACTAAA ACCCTTGATT
     4201 TTTCATCTGA ATAAATGCTA CTATTAGGAC ACATAATATT AAAAGAAACC CCCATCTATT
     4261 TAGTTATTTG TTTGGTCACT TATAACTTTA ACAGATGGGG TTTTTCTGTG CAACCAATTT
     4321 TAAGGGTTTT CAATACTTTA AAACACATAC ATACCAACAC TTCAACGCAC CTTTCAGCAA
     4381 CTAAAATAAA AATGACGTTA TTTCTATATG TATCAAGAAT AGAAAGAACT CGTTTTTCGC
     4441 TACGCTCAAA ACGCAAAAAA AGCACTCATT CGAGTGCTTT TTCTTATCGC TCCAAATCAT
     4501 GCGATTTTTT CCTCTTTGCT TTTCTTTGCT CACGAAGTTC TCGATCACGC TGCAAAACAT
     4561 CTTGAAGCGA AAAAGTATTC TTCTTTTCTT CCGATCGCTC ATGCTGACGC ACGAAAAGCC
     4621 CTCTAGGCGC ATAGGAACAA CTCCTAAATG CATGTGAGGG GTTTTCTCGT CCATGTGAAC
     4681 AGTCGCATAC GCAATATTTT GTTTCCCATA CTGCATTAAT GAATCGGCCA ACGCGCGGGG
     4741 AGAGGCGGTT TGCGTATTGG GCGCTCTTGC GCTTCCTCGC TCACTGACTC GCTGCGCTCG
     4801 GTCGTTCGGC TGCGGCGAGC GGTATCAGCT CACTCAAAGG CGGTAATACG GTTATCCACA
     4861 GAATCAGGGG CGCTAGCAAG GAGGATCCTT TAACTCTGGC AACCCTCAAA ATTGAATGAG
     4921 ACATGCTACA CCTCCGGATA ATAAATATAT ATAAACGTAT ATAGATTTCA TAAAGTCTAA
     4981 CACACTAGAC TTATTTACTT CGTAATTAAG TCGTTAAACC GTGTGCTCTA CGACCAAAAC
     5041 TATAAAACCT TTAAGAACTT TCTTTTTTTA CAAGAAAAAA GAAATTAGAT AAATCTCTCA
     5101 TATCTTTTAT TCAATAATCG CATCCGATTG CAGTATAAAT TTAACGATCA CTCATCATGT
     5161 TCATATTTAT CAGAGGTCGT GCTATAATTA TACTAATTTT ATAAGGAGGA AAAAATATGG
     5221 GCATTTTTAG TATTTTTGTA ATCAGCACAG TTCATTATCA ACCAAACAAA AAATAAGTGG
     5281 TTATAATGAA TCGTTAATAA GCAAAATTCA TATAACCAAA TTAAAGAGGG TTATAAATGA
     5341 ACGAGAAAAA TATAAAACAC AGTCAAAACT TTATTACTTC AAAACATAAT ATAGATAAAA
     5401 TAATGACAAA TATAAGATTA AATGAACATG ATAATATCTT TGAAATCGGC TCAGGAAAAG
     5461 GCCATTTTAC CCTTGAATTA GTAAAGAGGT GTAATTTCGT AACTGCCATT GAAATAGACC
     5521 ATAAATTATG CAAAACTACA GAAAATAAAC TTGTTGATCA CGATAATTTC CAAGTTTTAA
     5581 ACAAGGATAT ATTGCAGTTT AAATTTCCTA AAAACCAATC CTATAAAATA TATGGTAATA
     5641 TACCTTATAA CATAAGTACG GATATAATAC GCAAAATTGT TTTTGATAGT ATAGCTAATG
     5701 AGATTTATTT AATCGTGGAA TACGGGTTTG CTAAAAGATT ATTAAATACA AAACGCTCAT
     5761 TGGCATTACT TTTAATGGCA GAAGTTGATA TTTCTATATT AAGTATGGTT CCAAGAGAAT
     5821 ATTTTCATCC TAAACCTAAA GTGAATAGCT CACTTATCAG ATTAAGTAGA AAAAAATCAA
     5881 GAATATCACA CAAAGATAAA CAAAAGTATA ATTATTTCGT TATGAAATGG GTTAACAAAG
     5941 AATACAAGAA AATATTTACA AAAAATCAAT TTAACAATTC CTTAAAACAT GCAGGAATTG
     6001 ACGATTTAAA CAATATTAGC TTTGAACAAT TCTTATCTCT TTTCAATAGC TATAAATTAT
     6061 TTAATAAGTA AGCTTGTTAA GGGATGCATA AACTGCATCC CTTAACTTGT TTTTCGTGTG
     6121 CCTATTTTTT GTGAATCGAT TATGTCTTTT GCGCAGTCGG CCGCTATACC CTCGTCTCAA
     6181 CCAAAGCAAT CAACCCATCA ACCACCTGGT CGTTGGGATT GTCCTGACCG AAGCGGGACA
     6241 GGTCCACGAG CAGGCAATGC TTGTTGGGCA TGGTGAGGTG GATGTCTTTC ACTTCCGGCA
     6301 CGCAGCCGAG GACTTTTTGC GCCATATCGT AAAGTGTGTG CTGAACGGAT TCGCTTTCGT
     6361 GTTCAGCGAA AGAGGCGAGA AGGAGATTCC ttaagaccca ctttcacatt taagttgttt
     6421 ttctaatccg catatgatca attcaaggcc gaataagaag gctggctctg caccttggtg
     6481 atcaaataat tcgatagctt gtcgtaataa tggcggcata ctatcagtag taggtgtttc
     6541 cctttcttct ttagcgactt gatgctcttg atcttccaat acgcaaccta aagtaaaatg
     6601 ccccacagcg ctgagtgcat ataatgcatt ctctagtgaa aaaccttgtt ggcataaaaa
     6661 ggctaattga ttttcgagag tttcatactg tttttctgta ggccgtgtac ctaaatgtac
     6721 ttttgctcca tcgcgatgac ttagtaaagc acatctaaaa cttttagcgt tattacgtaa
     6781 aaaatcttgc cagctttccc cttctaaagg gcaaaagtga gtatggtgcc tatctaacat
     6841 ctcaatggct aaggcgtcga gcaaagcccg cttatttttt acatgccaat acaatgtagg
     6901 ctgctctaca cctagcttct gggcgagttt acgggttgtt aaaccttcga ttccgacctc
     6961 attaagcagc tctaatgcgc tgttaatcac tttactttta tctaatctag acatcatACT
     7021 TAAAACATCC TTCCAGATTA TCTTCTGTTA GTATACACAA AAAAAGATGA TGATGCCCTA
     7081 AAAGAGCACC ATCACCGTAT GAGTTTTTCA AAATCTTttt tcagtatccc tatcagtgat
     7141 agagaaggtg actggggatt aatctccagt acctataaaa ataaaaaact ttcatatact
     7201 taaggaggct ttccataATG ggttctcacc accaccacca tcacACAACG GGAACGGGCA
//
