# Supplementary material for: A genetic platform for a biocementation bacterium
Source: bioRxiv preprint, doi:10.64898/2025.12.05.692644, version 1 (2025-12-06)
Supplement: Plasmid Sequences [file 692644_file03.zip › Sporosarcina Plasmid Vectors/Promoter library variant plasmids/pGLU_511_68.gb]

LOCUS       pGLU_511_68             7260 bp ds-DNA     circular     02-DEC-2025
DEFINITION  .
FEATURES             Location/Qualifiers
     prokaryote t... 703..760
                     /label="TAmarelleT7"
                     /ApEinfo_revcolor="#f58a5e"
                     /ApEinfo_fwdcolor="#f58a5e"
     miscellaneous   774..1019
                     /label="oriT"
                     /ApEinfo_revcolor="#84b0dc"
                     /ApEinfo_fwdcolor="#84b0dc"
     miscellaneous   1043..1082
                     /label="UNSX"
                     /ApEinfo_revcolor="#9eafd2"
                     /ApEinfo_fwdcolor="#9eafd2"
     prokaryote p... 1083..1114
                     /label="L2U8H11"
                     /ApEinfo_revcolor="#75c6a9"
                     /ApEinfo_fwdcolor="#75c6a9"
     primer_bind     complement(1167..1187)
                     /label="M13-rev"
                     /ApEinfo_revcolor="#85dae9"
                     /ApEinfo_fwdcolor="#85dae9"
     primer_bind     complement(1171..1187)
                     /label="M13 rev"
                     /ApEinfo_revcolor="#c7b0e3"
                     /ApEinfo_fwdcolor="#c7b0e3"
     ori             1377..1765
                     /label="R6K ORI"
                     /ApEinfo_revcolor="#85dae9"
                     /ApEinfo_fwdcolor="#85dae9"
     terminator      1914..2008
                     /label="lambda t0 terminator"
                     /ApEinfo_revcolor="#faac61"
                     /ApEinfo_fwdcolor="#faac61"
     CDS             complement(2029..2688)
                     /label="cat"
                     /ApEinfo_revcolor="#ffef86"
                     /ApEinfo_fwdcolor="#ffef86"
     promoter        complement(2689..2791)
                     /label="Pcat"
                     /ApEinfo_revcolor="#9eafd2"
                     /ApEinfo_fwdcolor="#9eafd2"
     primer_bind     2892..2909
                     /label="M13-fwd"
                     /ApEinfo_revcolor="#85dae9"
                     /ApEinfo_fwdcolor="#85dae9"
     primer_bind     2893..2909
                     /label="M13 fwd"
                     /ApEinfo_revcolor="#d59687"
                     /ApEinfo_fwdcolor="#d59687"
     prokaryote t... 2962..2991
                     /label="L2U5H11"
                     /ApEinfo_revcolor="#f8d3a9"
                     /ApEinfo_fwdcolor="#f8d3a9"
     spacer          2992..3031
                     /label="UNS_1"
                     /ApEinfo_revcolor="#c6c9d1"
                     /ApEinfo_fwdcolor="#c6c9d1"
     miscellaneous   2992..3031
                     /label="UNS1"
                     /ApEinfo_revcolor="#9eafd2"
                     /ApEinfo_fwdcolor="#9eafd2"
     Primer site     3055..3084
                     /label="F-skpp-asm-15-mer-2x"
                     /ApEinfo_revcolor="#f58a5e"
                     /ApEinfo_fwdcolor="#f58a5e"
     misc_feature    3055..3084
                     /label="F primer binding"
                     /ApEinfo_revcolor="#d6b295"
                     /ApEinfo_fwdcolor="#d6b295"
     ORI barcode     3055..3134
                     /label="ORI_BC_30"
                     /ApEinfo_revcolor="#faac61"
                     /ApEinfo_fwdcolor="#faac61"
     Barcode         3085..3104
                     /label="BC.0030"
                     /ApEinfo_revcolor="#c6c9d1"
                     /ApEinfo_fwdcolor="#c6c9d1"
     Primer site     3105..3134
                     /label="R-skpp-asm-15-mer-2x"
                     /ApEinfo_revcolor="#f58a5e"
                     /ApEinfo_fwdcolor="#f58a5e"
     misc_feature    complement(3105..3134)
                     /label="R primer binding"
                     /ApEinfo_revcolor="#d6b295"
                     /ApEinfo_fwdcolor="#d6b295"
     ORI             3139..4870
                     /label="pTHT15 ORI"
                     /ApEinfo_revcolor="#f58a5e"
                     /ApEinfo_fwdcolor="#f58a5e"
     prokaryote p... 4884..5335
                     /label="PermC"
                     /ApEinfo_revcolor="#faac61"
                     /ApEinfo_fwdcolor="#faac61"
     RBS             5204..5214
                     /label="bsRBS"
                     /ApEinfo_revcolor="#b7e6d7"
                     /ApEinfo_fwdcolor="#b7e6d7"
     CDS             5337..6071
                     /label="ermC"
                     /ApEinfo_revcolor="#ffef86"
                     /ApEinfo_fwdcolor="#ffef86"
     prokaryote t... 6076..6161
                     /label="TermC"
                     /ApEinfo_revcolor="#f8d3a9"
                     /ApEinfo_fwdcolor="#f8d3a9"
     misc_feature    6170..6209
                     /label="UNS_8"
                     /ApEinfo_revcolor="#c6c9d1"
                     /ApEinfo_fwdcolor="#c6c9d1"
     prokaryote t... complement(6210..6390)
                     /label="TAmarelleT9"
                     /ApEinfo_revcolor="#f58a5e"
                     /ApEinfo_fwdcolor="#f58a5e"
     misc_feature    complement(6394..7017)
                     /label="tetR"
                     /ApEinfo_revcolor="#f58a5e"
                     /ApEinfo_fwdcolor="#f58a5e"
     prokaryote p... 7018..7117
                     /label="P4"
                     /ApEinfo_revcolor="#f58a5e"
                     /ApEinfo_fwdcolor="#f58a5e"
     prokaryote p... 7118..7217
                     /label="P21_c"
                     /ApEinfo_revcolor="#f58a5e"
                     /ApEinfo_fwdcolor="#f58a5e"
     misc_feature    7158..7176
                     /label="Tet Operator"
                     /ApEinfo_revcolor="#84b0dc"
                     /ApEinfo_fwdcolor="#84b0dc"
     NGS barcode     7245..7259
                     /label="Barcode 68"
                     /ApEinfo_revcolor="#faac61"
                     /ApEinfo_fwdcolor="#faac61"
     CDS             7260..698
                     /label="mScarlet-I"
                     /ApEinfo_revcolor="#ffef86"
                     /ApEinfo_fwdcolor="#ffef86"
ORIGIN
        1 TGGTGAGTAA GGGTGAAGCC GTGATTAAAG AGTTCATGCG CTTCAAAGTG CATATGGAGG
       61 GCTCAATGAA CGGCCATGAA TTTGAAATTG AAGGTGAAGG AGAAGGCCGT CCGTATGAGG
      121 GCACCCAGAC CGCCAAACTG AAAGTCACAA AGGGTGGCCC GCTGCCGTTT TCGTGGGATA
      181 TTTTATCCCC TCAATTCATG TACGGCAGCC GGGCGTTTAT TAAACACCCG GCGGATATCC
      241 CGGATTACTA TAAGCAATCT TTTCCAGAAG GCTTTAAATG GGAGCGCGTG ATGAATTTTG
      301 AAGACGGAGG TGCTGTTACC GTGACCCAGG ACACGAGCTT AGAAGACGGT ACCTTGATCT
      361 ATAAGGTAAA GCTGCGTGGT ACCAATTTCC CGCCGGATGG GCCAGTTATG CAGAAAAAGA
      421 CTATGGGCTG GGAAGCATCG ACGGAGCGTC TTTACCCCGA AGACGGCGTC CTGAAAGGCG
      481 ATATTAAAAT GGCCCTGCGA CTGAAAGACG GCGGTCGCTA CCTTGCAGAT TTCAAAACAA
      541 CGTATAAAGC GAAAAAACCT GTGCAGATGC CCGGGGCGTA CAACGTTGAT CGCAAACTAG
      601 ATATCACTTC ACACAACGAA GATTACACGG TAGTCGAACA GTATGAACGT AGCGAGGGGC
      661 GCCATAGCAC CGGAGGCATG GATGAACTCT ATAAATAAGC TTCGCTCGTG CTCGCCGCGA
      721 CCTTCCTCTT CATGCACCTC TTCGGCATCG GGCTGCACAA CGCTACAGAG GAGCTTTTCC
      781 GCTGCATAAC CCTGCTTCGG GGTCATTATA GCGATTTTTT CGGTATATCC ATCCTTTTTC
      841 GCACGATATA CAGGATTTTG CCAAAGGGTT CGTGTAGACT TTCCTTGGTG TATCCAACGG
      901 CGTCAGCCGG GCAGGATAGG TGAAGTAGGC CCACCCGCGA GCGGGTGTTC CTTCTTCACT
      961 GTCCCTTATT CGCACCTGGC GGTGCTCAAC GGGAATCCTG CTCTGCGAGG CTGGCCGTAC
     1021 GCTAGGTATA CTTGAGACCA CCCCAGGATA CATAGATTAC CACAACTCCG AGCCCTTCCA
     1081 CCTAGCGTGC TAACCACGCA CGCTATTGTT GTATAGGCTA GGTGGAGGCT CAGTGATGAT
     1141 AAGTCTGCGA TGGTGGATGC ATGTGTCATG GTCATAGCTG TTTCCTGTGT GAAATTGTTA
     1201 TCCGCTCAGA GGGCACAATC CTATTCCGCG CTATCCGACA ATCTCCAAGA CATTAGGTGG
     1261 AGTTCAGTTC GGCGTATGGC ATATGTCGCT GGAAAGAACA TGTGAGCAAA AGGCCAGCAA
     1321 AAGGCCAGGA ACCGTAAAAA GGCCGCGTTG CTGGCGTTac agctgggcgc gccccatgtc
     1381 agccgttaag tgttcctgtg tcactcaaaa ttgctttgag aggctctaag ggcttctcag
     1441 tgcgttacat ccctggcttg ttgtccacaa ccgttaaacc ttaaaggctt taaaagcctt
     1501 atatattctt ttttttctta taaaacttaa aaccttagag gctatttaag ttgctgattt
     1561 atattaattt tattgttcaa acatgagagc ttagtacgtg aaacatgaga gcttagtacg
     1621 ttagccatga gagcttagta cgttagccat gagggtttag ttcgttaaac atgagagctt
     1681 agtacgttaa acatgagagc ttagtacgtg aaacatgaga gcttagtacg tactatcaac
     1741 aggttgaact gctgatcttc agatcggcgc gccggccggc cGAAGATCCT TTGATCTTTT
     1801 CTACGGGGTC TGACGCTCTA TTCAACAAAG CCGCCGTCCC GTCAAGTCAG CGTAAATGGG
     1861 TAGGGGGCTT CAAATCGTCC CCCCATACGA TATAAGTTGT TACTAGTGCT TGGATTCTCA
     1921 CCAATAAAAA ACGCCCGGCG GCAACCGAGC GTTCTGAACA AATCCAGATG GAGTTCTGAG
     1981 GTCATTACTG GATCTATCAA CAGGAGTCCA AGCGAGCTCG ATATCAAATT ACGCCCCGCC
     2041 CTGCCACTCA TCGCAGTACT GTTGTAATTC ATTAAGCATT CTGCCGACAT GGAAGCCATC
     2101 ACAAACGGCA TGATGAACCT GAATCGCCAG CGGCATCAGC ACCTTGTCGC CTTGCGTATA
     2161 ATATTTGCCC ATGGTGAAAA CGGGGGCGAA GAAGTTGTCC ATATTGGCCA CGTTTAAATC
     2221 AAAACTGGTG AAACTCACCC AGGGATTGGC TGAGACGAAA AACATATTCT CAATAAACCC
     2281 TTTAGGGAAA TAGGCCAGGT TTTCACCGTA ACACGCCACA TCTTGCGAAT ATATGTGTAG
     2341 AAACTGCCGG AAATCGTCGT GGTATTCACT CCAGAGCGAT GAAAACGTTT CAGTTTGCTC
     2401 ATGGAAAACG GTGTAACAAG GGTGAACACT ATCCCATATC ACCAGCTCAC CGTCTTTCAT
     2461 TGCCATACGA AATTCCGGAT GAGCATTCAT CAGGCGGGCA AGAATGTGAA TAAAGGCCGG
     2521 ATAAAACTTG TGCTTATTTT TCTTTACGGT CTTTAAAAAG GCCGTAATAT CCAGCTGAAC
     2581 GGTCTGGTTA TAGGTACATT GAGCAACTGA CTGAAATGCC TCAAAATGTT CTTTACGATG
     2641 CCATTGGGAT ATATCAACGG TGGTATATCC AGTGATTTTT TTCTCCATTT TAGCTTCCTT
     2701 AGCTCCTGAA AATCTCGATA ACTCAAAAAA TACGCCCGGT AGTGATCTTA TTTCATTATG
     2761 GTGAAAGTTG GAACCTCTTA CGTGCCGATC AACGTCTCAT TGATACCTGA AACAAAACCC
     2821 ATCGTACGGC CAAGGAAGTC TCCAATAACT GTGATCCACC ACAAGCGCCA GGGTTTTCCC
     2881 AGTCACGACG TTGTAAAACG ACGGCCAGTC ATGCATAATC CGCACGCATC TGGAATAAGG
     2941 AAGTGCCATT CCGCCTGACC TTAGCGTGCG AACAGCACGC TATTGTTGTA TCATTACTCG
     3001 CATCCATTCT CAGGCTGTCT CGTCTCGTCT CCGAGGTCTC AGGAGAATGA GTCAGGGTCA
     3061 CGCGTAGGAC GCGTCGAGTA GGGTTTCTTG TCGACTCCAT GTCAGTTCCG CAGCCACACG
     3121 CCGTGTGAAG CTGGGGAGGT TCATTTGATA TGCCTCCTAA ATTTTTATCT AAAGTGAATT
     3181 TAGGAGGCTT ACTTGTCTGC TTTCTTCATT AGAATCAATC CTTTTTTAAA AGTCAATCCC
     3241 GTTTGTTGAA CTACTCTTTA ATAAAATAAT TTTTCCGTTC CCAATTCCAC ATTGCAATAA
     3301 TAGAAAATCC ATCTTCATCG GCTTTTTCGT CATCATCTGT ATGAATCAAA TCGCCTTCTT
     3361 CTGTGTCATC AAGGTTTAAT TTTTTATGTA TTTCTTTTAA CAAACCACCA TAGGAGATTA
     3421 ACCTTTTACG GTGTAAACCT TCCTCCAAAT CAGACAAACG TTTCAAATTC TTTTCTTCAT
     3481 CATCGGTCAT AAAATCCGTA TCCTTTACAG GATATTTTGC AGTTTCGTCA ATTGCCGATT
     3541 GTATATCCGA TTTATATTTA TTTTTCGGTC GAATCATTTG AACTTTTACA TTTGGATCAT
     3601 AGTCTAATTT CATTGCCTTT TTCCAAAATT GAATCCATTG TTTTTGATTC ACGTAGTTTT
     3661 CTGTATTCTT AAAATAAGTT GGTTCCACAC ATACCAATAC ATGCATGTGC TGATTATAAG
     3721 AATTATCTTT ATTATTTATT GTCACTTCCG TTGCACGCAT AAAACCAACA AGATTTTTAT
     3781 TAATTTTTTT ATATTGCATC ATTCGGCGAA ATCCTTGAGC CATATCTGAC AAACTCTTAT
     3841 TTAATTCTTC GCCATCATAA ACATTTTTAA CTGTTAATGT GAGAAACAAC CAACGAACTG
     3901 TTGGCTTTTG TTTAATAACT TCAGCAACAA CCTTTTGTGA CTGAATGCCA TGTTTCATTG
     3961 CTCTCCTCCA GTTGCACATT GGACAAAGCC TGGATTTACA AAACCACACT CGATACAACT
     4021 TTCTTTCGCC TGTTTCACGA TTTTGTTTAT ACTCTAATAT TTCAGCACAA TCTTTTACTC
     4081 TTTCAGCCTT TTTAAATTCA AGAATATGCA GAAGTTCAAA GTAATCAACA TTAGCGATTT
     4141 TCTTTTCTCT CCATGGCCTC ACTTTTCCAC TTTTTGTCTT GTCCACTAAA ACCCTTGATT
     4201 TTTCATCTGA ATAAATGCTA CTATTAGGAC ACATAATATT AAAAGAAACC CCCATCTATT
     4261 TAGTTATTTG TTTGGTCACT TATAACTTTA ACAGATGGGG TTTTTCTGTG CAACCAATTT
     4321 TAAGGGTTTT CAATACTTTA AAACACATAC ATACCAACAC TTCAACGCAC CTTTCAGCAA
     4381 CTAAAATAAA AATGACGTTA TTTCTATATG TATCAAGAAT AGAAAGAACT CGTTTTTCGC
     4441 TACGCTCAAA ACGCAAAAAA AGCACTCATT CGAGTGCTTT TTCTTATCGC TCCAAATCAT
     4501 GCGATTTTTT CCTCTTTGCT TTTCTTTGCT CACGAAGTTC TCGATCACGC TGCAAAACAT
     4561 CTTGAAGCGA AAAAGTATTC TTCTTTTCTT CCGATCGCTC ATGCTGACGC ACGAAAAGCC
     4621 CTCTAGGCGC ATAGGAACAA CTCCTAAATG CATGTGAGGG GTTTTCTCGT CCATGTGAAC
     4681 AGTCGCATAC GCAATATTTT GTTTCCCATA CTGCATTAAT GAATCGGCCA ACGCGCGGGG
     4741 AGAGGCGGTT TGCGTATTGG GCGCTCTTGC GCTTCCTCGC TCACTGACTC GCTGCGCTCG
     4801 GTCGTTCGGC TGCGGCGAGC GGTATCAGCT CACTCAAAGG CGGTAATACG GTTATCCACA
     4861 GAATCAGGGG CGCTAGCAAG GAGGATCCTT TAACTCTGGC AACCCTCAAA ATTGAATGAG
     4921 ACATGCTACA CCTCCGGATA ATAAATATAT ATAAACGTAT ATAGATTTCA TAAAGTCTAA
     4981 CACACTAGAC TTATTTACTT CGTAATTAAG TCGTTAAACC GTGTGCTCTA CGACCAAAAC
     5041 TATAAAACCT TTAAGAACTT TCTTTTTTTA CAAGAAAAAA GAAATTAGAT AAATCTCTCA
     5101 TATCTTTTAT TCAATAATCG CATCCGATTG CAGTATAAAT TTAACGATCA CTCATCATGT
     5161 TCATATTTAT CAGAGGTCGT GCTATAATTA TACTAATTTT ATAAGGAGGA AAAAATATGG
     5221 GCATTTTTAG TATTTTTGTA ATCAGCACAG TTCATTATCA ACCAAACAAA AAATAAGTGG
     5281 TTATAATGAA TCGTTAATAA GCAAAATTCA TATAACCAAA TTAAAGAGGG TTATAAATGA
     5341 ACGAGAAAAA TATAAAACAC AGTCAAAACT TTATTACTTC AAAACATAAT ATAGATAAAA
     5401 TAATGACAAA TATAAGATTA AATGAACATG ATAATATCTT TGAAATCGGC TCAGGAAAAG
     5461 GCCATTTTAC CCTTGAATTA GTAAAGAGGT GTAATTTCGT AACTGCCATT GAAATAGACC
     5521 ATAAATTATG CAAAACTACA GAAAATAAAC TTGTTGATCA CGATAATTTC CAAGTTTTAA
     5581 ACAAGGATAT ATTGCAGTTT AAATTTCCTA AAAACCAATC CTATAAAATA TATGGTAATA
     5641 TACCTTATAA CATAAGTACG GATATAATAC GCAAAATTGT TTTTGATAGT ATAGCTAATG
     5701 AGATTTATTT AATCGTGGAA TACGGGTTTG CTAAAAGATT ATTAAATACA AAACGCTCAT
     5761 TGGCATTACT TTTAATGGCA GAAGTTGATA TTTCTATATT AAGTATGGTT CCAAGAGAAT
     5821 ATTTTCATCC TAAACCTAAA GTGAATAGCT CACTTATCAG ATTAAGTAGA AAAAAATCAA
     5881 GAATATCACA CAAAGATAAA CAAAAGTATA ATTATTTCGT TATGAAATGG GTTAACAAAG
     5941 AATACAAGAA AATATTTACA AAAAATCAAT TTAACAATTC CTTAAAACAT GCAGGAATTG
     6001 ACGATTTAAA CAATATTAGC TTTGAACAAT TCTTATCTCT TTTCAATAGC TATAAATTAT
     6061 TTAATAAGTA AGCTTGTTAA GGGATGCATA AACTGCATCC CTTAACTTGT TTTTCGTGTG
     6121 CCTATTTTTT GTGAATCGAT TATGTCTTTT GCGCAGTCGG CCGCTATACC CTCGTCTCAA
     6181 CCAAAGCAAT CAACCCATCA ACCACCTGGT CGTTGGGATT GTCCTGACCG AAGCGGGACA
     6241 GGTCCACGAG CAGGCAATGC TTGTTGGGCA TGGTGAGGTG GATGTCTTTC ACTTCCGGCA
     6301 CGCAGCCGAG GACTTTTTGC GCCATATCGT AAAGTGTGTG CTGAACGGAT TCGCTTTCGT
     6361 GTTCAGCGAA AGAGGCGAGA AGGAGATTCC ttaagaccca ctttcacatt taagttgttt
     6421 ttctaatccg catatgatca attcaaggcc gaataagaag gctggctctg caccttggtg
     6481 atcaaataat tcgatagctt gtcgtaataa tggcggcata ctatcagtag taggtgtttc
     6541 cctttcttct ttagcgactt gatgctcttg atcttccaat acgcaaccta aagtaaaatg
     6601 ccccacagcg ctgagtgcat ataatgcatt ctctagtgaa aaaccttgtt ggcataaaaa
     6661 ggctaattga ttttcgagag tttcatactg tttttctgta ggccgtgtac ctaaatgtac
     6721 ttttgctcca tcgcgatgac ttagtaaagc acatctaaaa cttttagcgt tattacgtaa
     6781 aaaatcttgc cagctttccc cttctaaagg gcaaaagtga gtatggtgcc tatctaacat
     6841 ctcaatggct aaggcgtcga gcaaagcccg cttatttttt acatgccaat acaatgtagg
     6901 ctgctctaca cctagcttct gggcgagttt acgggttgtt aaaccttcga ttccgacctc
     6961 attaagcagc tctaatgcgc tgttaatcac tttactttta tctaatctag acatcatGGA
     7021 GCCTACCTCC CTTTAGTCTT ATCGCTGGCA ACTGGATTTT TATAAGTAAG TAAGGAGAAA
     7081 GCAGTCACTT TCCCCTTACT TTAAATATGA TTCAACTcgc attccgaact atttttctat
     7141 ttgccgaagt attgacttcc ctatcagtga tagagagtat agtaaGAGGC CCGGAGGGTT
     7201 TGTAAAGGAG GTTTTTAATG ggttctcacc accaccacca tcacACTACA GGAAGCGCTA
//
