# Supplementary material for: A genetic platform for a biocementation bacterium
Source: bioRxiv preprint, doi:10.64898/2025.12.05.692644, version 1 (2025-12-06)
Supplement: Plasmid Sequences [file 692644_file03.zip › Sporosarcina Plasmid Vectors/Promoter library variant plasmids/pGLU_511_39.gb]

LOCUS       pGLU_511_39             7260 bp ds-DNA     circular     02-DEC-2025
DEFINITION  .
FEATURES             Location/Qualifiers
     prokaryote t... 703..760
                     /label="TAmarelleT7"
                     /ApEinfo_revcolor="#f58a5e"
                     /ApEinfo_fwdcolor="#f58a5e"
     miscellaneous   774..1019
                     /label="oriT"
                     /ApEinfo_revcolor="#84b0dc"
                     /ApEinfo_fwdcolor="#84b0dc"
     miscellaneous   1043..1082
                     /label="UNSX"
                     /ApEinfo_revcolor="#9eafd2"
                     /ApEinfo_fwdcolor="#9eafd2"
     prokaryote p... 1083..1114
                     /label="L2U8H11"
                     /ApEinfo_revcolor="#75c6a9"
                     /ApEinfo_fwdcolor="#75c6a9"
     primer_bind     complement(1167..1187)
                     /label="M13-rev"
                     /ApEinfo_revcolor="#85dae9"
                     /ApEinfo_fwdcolor="#85dae9"
     primer_bind     complement(1171..1187)
                     /label="M13 rev"
                     /ApEinfo_revcolor="#c7b0e3"
                     /ApEinfo_fwdcolor="#c7b0e3"
     ori             1377..1765
                     /label="R6K ORI"
                     /ApEinfo_revcolor="#85dae9"
                     /ApEinfo_fwdcolor="#85dae9"
     terminator      1914..2008
                     /label="lambda t0 terminator"
                     /ApEinfo_revcolor="#faac61"
                     /ApEinfo_fwdcolor="#faac61"
     CDS             complement(2029..2688)
                     /label="cat"
                     /ApEinfo_revcolor="#ffef86"
                     /ApEinfo_fwdcolor="#ffef86"
     promoter        complement(2689..2791)
                     /label="Pcat"
                     /ApEinfo_revcolor="#9eafd2"
                     /ApEinfo_fwdcolor="#9eafd2"
     primer_bind     2892..2909
                     /label="M13-fwd"
                     /ApEinfo_revcolor="#85dae9"
                     /ApEinfo_fwdcolor="#85dae9"
     primer_bind     2893..2909
                     /label="M13 fwd"
                     /ApEinfo_revcolor="#d59687"
                     /ApEinfo_fwdcolor="#d59687"
     prokaryote t... 2962..2991
                     /label="L2U5H11"
                     /ApEinfo_revcolor="#f8d3a9"
                     /ApEinfo_fwdcolor="#f8d3a9"
     spacer          2992..3031
                     /label="UNS_1"
                     /ApEinfo_revcolor="#c6c9d1"
                     /ApEinfo_fwdcolor="#c6c9d1"
     miscellaneous   2992..3031
                     /label="UNS1"
                     /ApEinfo_revcolor="#9eafd2"
                     /ApEinfo_fwdcolor="#9eafd2"
     misc_feature    3055..3084
                     /label="F primer binding"
                     /ApEinfo_revcolor="#d6b295"
                     /ApEinfo_fwdcolor="#d6b295"
     Primer site     3055..3084
                     /label="F-skpp-asm-15-mer-2x"
                     /ApEinfo_revcolor="#f58a5e"
                     /ApEinfo_fwdcolor="#f58a5e"
     ORI barcode     3055..3134
                     /label="ORI_BC_30"
                     /ApEinfo_revcolor="#faac61"
                     /ApEinfo_fwdcolor="#faac61"
     Barcode         3085..3104
                     /label="BC.0030"
                     /ApEinfo_revcolor="#c6c9d1"
                     /ApEinfo_fwdcolor="#c6c9d1"
     Primer site     3105..3134
                     /label="R-skpp-asm-15-mer-2x"
                     /ApEinfo_revcolor="#f58a5e"
                     /ApEinfo_fwdcolor="#f58a5e"
     misc_feature    complement(3105..3134)
                     /label="R primer binding"
                     /ApEinfo_revcolor="#d6b295"
                     /ApEinfo_fwdcolor="#d6b295"
     ORI             3139..4870
                     /label="pTHT15 ORI"
                     /ApEinfo_revcolor="#f58a5e"
                     /ApEinfo_fwdcolor="#f58a5e"
     prokaryote p... 4884..5335
                     /label="PermC"
                     /ApEinfo_revcolor="#faac61"
                     /ApEinfo_fwdcolor="#faac61"
     RBS             5204..5214
                     /label="bsRBS"
                     /ApEinfo_revcolor="#b7e6d7"
                     /ApEinfo_fwdcolor="#b7e6d7"
     CDS             5337..6071
                     /label="ermC"
                     /ApEinfo_revcolor="#ffef86"
                     /ApEinfo_fwdcolor="#ffef86"
     prokaryote t... 6076..6161
                     /label="TermC"
                     /ApEinfo_revcolor="#f8d3a9"
                     /ApEinfo_fwdcolor="#f8d3a9"
     misc_feature    6170..6209
                     /label="UNS_8"
                     /ApEinfo_revcolor="#c6c9d1"
                     /ApEinfo_fwdcolor="#c6c9d1"
     prokaryote t... complement(6210..6390)
                     /label="TAmarelleT9"
                     /ApEinfo_revcolor="#f58a5e"
                     /ApEinfo_fwdcolor="#f58a5e"
     misc_feature    complement(6394..7017)
                     /label="tetR"
                     /ApEinfo_revcolor="#f58a5e"
                     /ApEinfo_fwdcolor="#f58a5e"
     prokaryote p... 7018..7117
                     /label="P10"
                     /ApEinfo_revcolor="#f58a5e"
                     /ApEinfo_fwdcolor="#f58a5e"
     prokaryote p... 7118..7217
                     /label="P3_c"
                     /ApEinfo_revcolor="#f58a5e"
                     /ApEinfo_fwdcolor="#f58a5e"
     misc_feature    7162..7180
                     /label="Tet Operator"
                     /ApEinfo_revcolor="#84b0dc"
                     /ApEinfo_fwdcolor="#84b0dc"
     NGS barcode     7245..7259
                     /label="Barcode 39"
                     /ApEinfo_revcolor="#faac61"
                     /ApEinfo_fwdcolor="#faac61"
     CDS             7260..698
                     /label="mScarlet-I"
                     /ApEinfo_revcolor="#ffef86"
                     /ApEinfo_fwdcolor="#ffef86"
ORIGIN
        1 TGGTGAGTAA GGGTGAAGCC GTGATTAAAG AGTTCATGCG CTTCAAAGTG CATATGGAGG
       61 GCTCAATGAA CGGCCATGAA TTTGAAATTG AAGGTGAAGG AGAAGGCCGT CCGTATGAGG
      121 GCACCCAGAC CGCCAAACTG AAAGTCACAA AGGGTGGCCC GCTGCCGTTT TCGTGGGATA
      181 TTTTATCCCC TCAATTCATG TACGGCAGCC GGGCGTTTAT TAAACACCCG GCGGATATCC
      241 CGGATTACTA TAAGCAATCT TTTCCAGAAG GCTTTAAATG GGAGCGCGTG ATGAATTTTG
      301 AAGACGGAGG TGCTGTTACC GTGACCCAGG ACACGAGCTT AGAAGACGGT ACCTTGATCT
      361 ATAAGGTAAA GCTGCGTGGT ACCAATTTCC CGCCGGATGG GCCAGTTATG CAGAAAAAGA
      421 CTATGGGCTG GGAAGCATCG ACGGAGCGTC TTTACCCCGA AGACGGCGTC CTGAAAGGCG
      481 ATATTAAAAT GGCCCTGCGA CTGAAAGACG GCGGTCGCTA CCTTGCAGAT TTCAAAACAA
      541 CGTATAAAGC GAAAAAACCT GTGCAGATGC CCGGGGCGTA CAACGTTGAT CGCAAACTAG
      601 ATATCACTTC ACACAACGAA GATTACACGG TAGTCGAACA GTATGAACGT AGCGAGGGGC
      661 GCCATAGCAC CGGAGGCATG GATGAACTCT ATAAATAAGC TTCGCTCGTG CTCGCCGCGA
      721 CCTTCCTCTT CATGCACCTC TTCGGCATCG GGCTGCACAA CGCTACAGAG GAGCTTTTCC
      781 GCTGCATAAC CCTGCTTCGG GGTCATTATA GCGATTTTTT CGGTATATCC ATCCTTTTTC
      841 GCACGATATA CAGGATTTTG CCAAAGGGTT CGTGTAGACT TTCCTTGGTG TATCCAACGG
      901 CGTCAGCCGG GCAGGATAGG TGAAGTAGGC CCACCCGCGA GCGGGTGTTC CTTCTTCACT
      961 GTCCCTTATT CGCACCTGGC GGTGCTCAAC GGGAATCCTG CTCTGCGAGG CTGGCCGTAC
     1021 GCTAGGTATA CTTGAGACCA CCCCAGGATA CATAGATTAC CACAACTCCG AGCCCTTCCA
     1081 CCTAGCGTGC TAACCACGCA CGCTATTGTT GTATAGGCTA GGTGGAGGCT CAGTGATGAT
     1141 AAGTCTGCGA TGGTGGATGC ATGTGTCATG GTCATAGCTG TTTCCTGTGT GAAATTGTTA
     1201 TCCGCTCAGA GGGCACAATC CTATTCCGCG CTATCCGACA ATCTCCAAGA CATTAGGTGG
     1261 AGTTCAGTTC GGCGTATGGC ATATGTCGCT GGAAAGAACA TGTGAGCAAA AGGCCAGCAA
     1321 AAGGCCAGGA ACCGTAAAAA GGCCGCGTTG CTGGCGTTac agctgggcgc gccccatgtc
     1381 agccgttaag tgttcctgtg tcactcaaaa ttgctttgag aggctctaag ggcttctcag
     1441 tgcgttacat ccctggcttg ttgtccacaa ccgttaaacc ttaaaggctt taaaagcctt
     1501 atatattctt ttttttctta taaaacttaa aaccttagag gctatttaag ttgctgattt
     1561 atattaattt tattgttcaa acatgagagc ttagtacgtg aaacatgaga gcttagtacg
     1621 ttagccatga gagcttagta cgttagccat gagggtttag ttcgttaaac atgagagctt
     1681 agtacgttaa acatgagagc ttagtacgtg aaacatgaga gcttagtacg tactatcaac
     1741 aggttgaact gctgatcttc agatcggcgc gccggccggc cGAAGATCCT TTGATCTTTT
     1801 CTACGGGGTC TGACGCTCTA TTCAACAAAG CCGCCGTCCC GTCAAGTCAG CGTAAATGGG
     1861 TAGGGGGCTT CAAATCGTCC CCCCATACGA TATAAGTTGT TACTAGTGCT TGGATTCTCA
     1921 CCAATAAAAA ACGCCCGGCG GCAACCGAGC GTTCTGAACA AATCCAGATG GAGTTCTGAG
     1981 GTCATTACTG GATCTATCAA CAGGAGTCCA AGCGAGCTCG ATATCAAATT ACGCCCCGCC
     2041 CTGCCACTCA TCGCAGTACT GTTGTAATTC ATTAAGCATT CTGCCGACAT GGAAGCCATC
     2101 ACAAACGGCA TGATGAACCT GAATCGCCAG CGGCATCAGC ACCTTGTCGC CTTGCGTATA
     2161 ATATTTGCCC ATGGTGAAAA CGGGGGCGAA GAAGTTGTCC ATATTGGCCA CGTTTAAATC
     2221 AAAACTGGTG AAACTCACCC AGGGATTGGC TGAGACGAAA AACATATTCT CAATAAACCC
     2281 TTTAGGGAAA TAGGCCAGGT TTTCACCGTA ACACGCCACA TCTTGCGAAT ATATGTGTAG
     2341 AAACTGCCGG AAATCGTCGT GGTATTCACT CCAGAGCGAT GAAAACGTTT CAGTTTGCTC
     2401 ATGGAAAACG GTGTAACAAG GGTGAACACT ATCCCATATC ACCAGCTCAC CGTCTTTCAT
     2461 TGCCATACGA AATTCCGGAT GAGCATTCAT CAGGCGGGCA AGAATGTGAA TAAAGGCCGG
     2521 ATAAAACTTG TGCTTATTTT TCTTTACGGT CTTTAAAAAG GCCGTAATAT CCAGCTGAAC
     2581 GGTCTGGTTA TAGGTACATT GAGCAACTGA CTGAAATGCC TCAAAATGTT CTTTACGATG
     2641 CCATTGGGAT ATATCAACGG TGGTATATCC AGTGATTTTT TTCTCCATTT TAGCTTCCTT
     2701 AGCTCCTGAA AATCTCGATA ACTCAAAAAA TACGCCCGGT AGTGATCTTA TTTCATTATG
     2761 GTGAAAGTTG GAACCTCTTA CGTGCCGATC AACGTCTCAT TGATACCTGA AACAAAACCC
     2821 ATCGTACGGC CAAGGAAGTC TCCAATAACT GTGATCCACC ACAAGCGCCA GGGTTTTCCC
     2881 AGTCACGACG TTGTAAAACG ACGGCCAGTC ATGCATAATC CGCACGCATC TGGAATAAGG
     2941 AAGTGCCATT CCGCCTGACC TTAGCGTGCG AACAGCACGC TATTGTTGTA TCATTACTCG
     3001 CATCCATTCT CAGGCTGTCT CGTCTCGTCT CCGAGGTCTC AGGAGAATGA GTCAGGGTCA
     3061 CGCGTAGGAC GCGTCGAGTA GGGTTTCTTG TCGACTCCAT GTCAGTTCCG CAGCCACACG
     3121 CCGTGTGAAG CTGGGGAGGT TCATTTGATA TGCCTCCTAA ATTTTTATCT AAAGTGAATT
     3181 TAGGAGGCTT ACTTGTCTGC TTTCTTCATT AGAATCAATC CTTTTTTAAA AGTCAATCCC
     3241 GTTTGTTGAA CTACTCTTTA ATAAAATAAT TTTTCCGTTC CCAATTCCAC ATTGCAATAA
     3301 TAGAAAATCC ATCTTCATCG GCTTTTTCGT CATCATCTGT ATGAATCAAA TCGCCTTCTT
     3361 CTGTGTCATC AAGGTTTAAT TTTTTATGTA TTTCTTTTAA CAAACCACCA TAGGAGATTA
     3421 ACCTTTTACG GTGTAAACCT TCCTCCAAAT CAGACAAACG TTTCAAATTC TTTTCTTCAT
     3481 CATCGGTCAT AAAATCCGTA TCCTTTACAG GATATTTTGC AGTTTCGTCA ATTGCCGATT
     3541 GTATATCCGA TTTATATTTA TTTTTCGGTC GAATCATTTG AACTTTTACA TTTGGATCAT
     3601 AGTCTAATTT CATTGCCTTT TTCCAAAATT GAATCCATTG TTTTTGATTC ACGTAGTTTT
     3661 CTGTATTCTT AAAATAAGTT GGTTCCACAC ATACCAATAC ATGCATGTGC TGATTATAAG
     3721 AATTATCTTT ATTATTTATT GTCACTTCCG TTGCACGCAT AAAACCAACA AGATTTTTAT
     3781 TAATTTTTTT ATATTGCATC ATTCGGCGAA ATCCTTGAGC CATATCTGAC AAACTCTTAT
     3841 TTAATTCTTC GCCATCATAA ACATTTTTAA CTGTTAATGT GAGAAACAAC CAACGAACTG
     3901 TTGGCTTTTG TTTAATAACT TCAGCAACAA CCTTTTGTGA CTGAATGCCA TGTTTCATTG
     3961 CTCTCCTCCA GTTGCACATT GGACAAAGCC TGGATTTACA AAACCACACT CGATACAACT
     4021 TTCTTTCGCC TGTTTCACGA TTTTGTTTAT ACTCTAATAT TTCAGCACAA TCTTTTACTC
     4081 TTTCAGCCTT TTTAAATTCA AGAATATGCA GAAGTTCAAA GTAATCAACA TTAGCGATTT
     4141 TCTTTTCTCT CCATGGCCTC ACTTTTCCAC TTTTTGTCTT GTCCACTAAA ACCCTTGATT
     4201 TTTCATCTGA ATAAATGCTA CTATTAGGAC ACATAATATT AAAAGAAACC CCCATCTATT
     4261 TAGTTATTTG TTTGGTCACT TATAACTTTA ACAGATGGGG TTTTTCTGTG CAACCAATTT
     4321 TAAGGGTTTT CAATACTTTA AAACACATAC ATACCAACAC TTCAACGCAC CTTTCAGCAA
     4381 CTAAAATAAA AATGACGTTA TTTCTATATG TATCAAGAAT AGAAAGAACT CGTTTTTCGC
     4441 TACGCTCAAA ACGCAAAAAA AGCACTCATT CGAGTGCTTT TTCTTATCGC TCCAAATCAT
     4501 GCGATTTTTT CCTCTTTGCT TTTCTTTGCT CACGAAGTTC TCGATCACGC TGCAAAACAT
     4561 CTTGAAGCGA AAAAGTATTC TTCTTTTCTT CCGATCGCTC ATGCTGACGC ACGAAAAGCC
     4621 CTCTAGGCGC ATAGGAACAA CTCCTAAATG CATGTGAGGG GTTTTCTCGT CCATGTGAAC
     4681 AGTCGCATAC GCAATATTTT GTTTCCCATA CTGCATTAAT GAATCGGCCA ACGCGCGGGG
     4741 AGAGGCGGTT TGCGTATTGG GCGCTCTTGC GCTTCCTCGC TCACTGACTC GCTGCGCTCG
     4801 GTCGTTCGGC TGCGGCGAGC GGTATCAGCT CACTCAAAGG CGGTAATACG GTTATCCACA
     4861 GAATCAGGGG CGCTAGCAAG GAGGATCCTT TAACTCTGGC AACCCTCAAA ATTGAATGAG
     4921 ACATGCTACA CCTCCGGATA ATAAATATAT ATAAACGTAT ATAGATTTCA TAAAGTCTAA
     4981 CACACTAGAC TTATTTACTT CGTAATTAAG TCGTTAAACC GTGTGCTCTA CGACCAAAAC
     5041 TATAAAACCT TTAAGAACTT TCTTTTTTTA CAAGAAAAAA GAAATTAGAT AAATCTCTCA
     5101 TATCTTTTAT TCAATAATCG CATCCGATTG CAGTATAAAT TTAACGATCA CTCATCATGT
     5161 TCATATTTAT CAGAGGTCGT GCTATAATTA TACTAATTTT ATAAGGAGGA AAAAATATGG
     5221 GCATTTTTAG TATTTTTGTA ATCAGCACAG TTCATTATCA ACCAAACAAA AAATAAGTGG
     5281 TTATAATGAA TCGTTAATAA GCAAAATTCA TATAACCAAA TTAAAGAGGG TTATAAATGA
     5341 ACGAGAAAAA TATAAAACAC AGTCAAAACT TTATTACTTC AAAACATAAT ATAGATAAAA
     5401 TAATGACAAA TATAAGATTA AATGAACATG ATAATATCTT TGAAATCGGC TCAGGAAAAG
     5461 GCCATTTTAC CCTTGAATTA GTAAAGAGGT GTAATTTCGT AACTGCCATT GAAATAGACC
     5521 ATAAATTATG CAAAACTACA GAAAATAAAC TTGTTGATCA CGATAATTTC CAAGTTTTAA
     5581 ACAAGGATAT ATTGCAGTTT AAATTTCCTA AAAACCAATC CTATAAAATA TATGGTAATA
     5641 TACCTTATAA CATAAGTACG GATATAATAC GCAAAATTGT TTTTGATAGT ATAGCTAATG
     5701 AGATTTATTT AATCGTGGAA TACGGGTTTG CTAAAAGATT ATTAAATACA AAACGCTCAT
     5761 TGGCATTACT TTTAATGGCA GAAGTTGATA TTTCTATATT AAGTATGGTT CCAAGAGAAT
     5821 ATTTTCATCC TAAACCTAAA GTGAATAGCT CACTTATCAG ATTAAGTAGA AAAAAATCAA
     5881 GAATATCACA CAAAGATAAA CAAAAGTATA ATTATTTCGT TATGAAATGG GTTAACAAAG
     5941 AATACAAGAA AATATTTACA AAAAATCAAT TTAACAATTC CTTAAAACAT GCAGGAATTG
     6001 ACGATTTAAA CAATATTAGC TTTGAACAAT TCTTATCTCT TTTCAATAGC TATAAATTAT
     6061 TTAATAAGTA AGCTTGTTAA GGGATGCATA AACTGCATCC CTTAACTTGT TTTTCGTGTG
     6121 CCTATTTTTT GTGAATCGAT TATGTCTTTT GCGCAGTCGG CCGCTATACC CTCGTCTCAA
     6181 CCAAAGCAAT CAACCCATCA ACCACCTGGT CGTTGGGATT GTCCTGACCG AAGCGGGACA
     6241 GGTCCACGAG CAGGCAATGC TTGTTGGGCA TGGTGAGGTG GATGTCTTTC ACTTCCGGCA
     6301 CGCAGCCGAG GACTTTTTGC GCCATATCGT AAAGTGTGTG CTGAACGGAT TCGCTTTCGT
     6361 GTTCAGCGAA AGAGGCGAGA AGGAGATTCC ttaagaccca ctttcacatt taagttgttt
     6421 ttctaatccg catatgatca attcaaggcc gaataagaag gctggctctg caccttggtg
     6481 atcaaataat tcgatagctt gtcgtaataa tggcggcata ctatcagtag taggtgtttc
     6541 cctttcttct ttagcgactt gatgctcttg atcttccaat acgcaaccta aagtaaaatg
     6601 ccccacagcg ctgagtgcat ataatgcatt ctctagtgaa aaaccttgtt ggcataaaaa
     6661 ggctaattga ttttcgagag tttcatactg tttttctgta ggccgtgtac ctaaatgtac
     6721 ttttgctcca tcgcgatgac ttagtaaagc acatctaaaa cttttagcgt tattacgtaa
     6781 aaaatcttgc cagctttccc cttctaaagg gcaaaagtga gtatggtgcc tatctaacat
     6841 ctcaatggct aaggcgtcga gcaaagcccg cttatttttt acatgccaat acaatgtagg
     6901 ctgctctaca cctagcttct gggcgagttt acgggttgtt aaaccttcga ttccgacctc
     6961 attaagcagc tctaatgcgc tgttaatcac tttactttta tctaatctag acatcatACT
     7021 TAAAACATCC TTCCAGATTA TCTTCTGTTA GTATACACAA AAAAAGATGA TGATGCCCTA
     7081 AAAGAGCACC ATCACCGTAT GAGTTTTTCA AAATCTTata ttgaaagatc atgacgttat
     7141 gctatactga aacagttgtc atccctatca gtgatagaga taaaatagat ttacaaaaga
     7201 ttcggaggtt ttttaacATG ggttctcacc accaccacca tcacACATCT TCTACGGGCA
//
