# Supplementary material for: A genetic platform for a biocementation bacterium
Source: bioRxiv preprint, doi:10.64898/2025.12.05.692644, version 1 (2025-12-06)
Supplement: Plasmid Sequences [file 692644_file03.zip › Sporosarcina Plasmid Vectors/Promoter library variant plasmids/pGLU_511_106.gb]

LOCUS       pGLU_511_106            7260 bp ds-DNA     circular     02-DEC-2025
DEFINITION  .
FEATURES             Location/Qualifiers
ORIGIN
        1 TGGTGAGTAA GGGTGAAGCC GTGATTAAAG AGTTCATGCG CTTCAAAGTG CATATGGAGG
       61 GCTCAATGAA CGGCCATGAA TTTGAAATTG AAGGTGAAGG AGAAGGCCGT CCGTATGAGG
      121 GCACCCAGAC CGCCAAACTG AAAGTCACAA AGGGTGGCCC GCTGCCGTTT TCGTGGGATA
      181 TTTTATCCCC TCAATTCATG TACGGCAGCC GGGCGTTTAT TAAACACCCG GCGGATATCC
      241 CGGATTACTA TAAGCAATCT TTTCCAGAAG GCTTTAAATG GGAGCGCGTG ATGAATTTTG
      301 AAGACGGAGG TGCTGTTACC GTGACCCAGG ACACGAGCTT AGAAGACGGT ACCTTGATCT
      361 ATAAGGTAAA GCTGCGTGGT ACCAATTTCC CGCCGGATGG GCCAGTTATG CAGAAAAAGA
      421 CTATGGGCTG GGAAGCATCG ACGGAGCGTC TTTACCCCGA AGACGGCGTC CTGAAAGGCG
      481 ATATTAAAAT GGCCCTGCGA CTGAAAGACG GCGGTCGCTA CCTTGCAGAT TTCAAAACAA
      541 CGTATAAAGC GAAAAAACCT GTGCAGATGC CCGGGGCGTA CAACGTTGAT CGCAAACTAG
      601 ATATCACTTC ACACAACGAA GATTACACGG TAGTCGAACA GTATGAACGT AGCGAGGGGC
      661 GCCATAGCAC CGGAGGCATG GATGAACTCT ATAAATAAGC TTCGCTCGTG CTCGCCGCGA
      721 CCTTCCTCTT CATGCACCTC TTCGGCATCG GGCTGCACAA CGCTACAGAG GAGCTTTTCC
      781 GCTGCATAAC CCTGCTTCGG GGTCATTATA GCGATTTTTT CGGTATATCC ATCCTTTTTC
      841 GCACGATATA CAGGATTTTG CCAAAGGGTT CGTGTAGACT TTCCTTGGTG TATCCAACGG
      901 CGTCAGCCGG GCAGGATAGG TGAAGTAGGC CCACCCGCGA GCGGGTGTTC CTTCTTCACT
      961 GTCCCTTATT CGCACCTGGC GGTGCTCAAC GGGAATCCTG CTCTGCGAGG CTGGCCGTAC
     1021 GCTAGGTATA CTTGAGACCA CCCCAGGATA CATAGATTAC CACAACTCCG AGCCCTTCCA
     1081 CCTAGCGTGC TAACCACGCA CGCTATTGTT GTATAGGCTA GGTGGAGGCT CAGTGATGAT
     1141 AAGTCTGCGA TGGTGGATGC ATGTGTCATG GTCATAGCTG TTTCCTGTGT GAAATTGTTA
     1201 TCCGCTCAGA GGGCACAATC CTATTCCGCG CTATCCGACA ATCTCCAAGA CATTAGGTGG
     1261 AGTTCAGTTC GGCGTATGGC ATATGTCGCT GGAAAGAACA TGTGAGCAAA AGGCCAGCAA
     1321 AAGGCCAGGA ACCGTAAAAA GGCCGCGTTG CTGGCGTTac agctgggcgc gccccatgtc
     1381 agccgttaag tgttcctgtg tcactcaaaa ttgctttgag aggctctaag ggcttctcag
     1441 tgcgttacat ccctggcttg ttgtccacaa ccgttaaacc ttaaaggctt taaaagcctt
     1501 atatattctt ttttttctta taaaacttaa aaccttagag gctatttaag ttgctgattt
     1561 atattaattt tattgttcaa acatgagagc ttagtacgtg aaacatgaga gcttagtacg
     1621 ttagccatga gagcttagta cgttagccat gagggtttag ttcgttaaac atgagagctt
     1681 agtacgttaa acatgagagc ttagtacgtg aaacatgaga gcttagtacg tactatcaac
     1741 aggttgaact gctgatcttc agatcggcgc gccggccggc cGAAGATCCT TTGATCTTTT
     1801 CTACGGGGTC TGACGCTCTA TTCAACAAAG CCGCCGTCCC GTCAAGTCAG CGTAAATGGG
     1861 TAGGGGGCTT CAAATCGTCC CCCCATACGA TATAAGTTGT TACTAGTGCT TGGATTCTCA
     1921 CCAATAAAAA ACGCCCGGCG GCAACCGAGC GTTCTGAACA AATCCAGATG GAGTTCTGAG
     1981 GTCATTACTG GATCTATCAA CAGGAGTCCA AGCGAGCTCG ATATCAAATT ACGCCCCGCC
     2041 CTGCCACTCA TCGCAGTACT GTTGTAATTC ATTAAGCATT CTGCCGACAT GGAAGCCATC
     2101 ACAAACGGCA TGATGAACCT GAATCGCCAG CGGCATCAGC ACCTTGTCGC CTTGCGTATA
     2161 ATATTTGCCC ATGGTGAAAA CGGGGGCGAA GAAGTTGTCC ATATTGGCCA CGTTTAAATC
     2221 AAAACTGGTG AAACTCACCC AGGGATTGGC TGAGACGAAA AACATATTCT CAATAAACCC
     2281 TTTAGGGAAA TAGGCCAGGT TTTCACCGTA ACACGCCACA TCTTGCGAAT ATATGTGTAG
     2341 AAACTGCCGG AAATCGTCGT GGTATTCACT CCAGAGCGAT GAAAACGTTT CAGTTTGCTC
     2401 ATGGAAAACG GTGTAACAAG GGTGAACACT ATCCCATATC ACCAGCTCAC CGTCTTTCAT
     2461 TGCCATACGA AATTCCGGAT GAGCATTCAT CAGGCGGGCA AGAATGTGAA TAAAGGCCGG
     2521 ATAAAACTTG TGCTTATTTT TCTTTACGGT CTTTAAAAAG GCCGTAATAT CCAGCTGAAC
     2581 GGTCTGGTTA TAGGTACATT GAGCAACTGA CTGAAATGCC TCAAAATGTT CTTTACGATG
     2641 CCATTGGGAT ATATCAACGG TGGTATATCC AGTGATTTTT TTCTCCATTT TAGCTTCCTT
     2701 AGCTCCTGAA AATCTCGATA ACTCAAAAAA TACGCCCGGT AGTGATCTTA TTTCATTATG
     2761 GTGAAAGTTG GAACCTCTTA CGTGCCGATC AACGTCTCAT TGATACCTGA AACAAAACCC
     2821 ATCGTACGGC CAAGGAAGTC TCCAATAACT GTGATCCACC ACAAGCGCCA GGGTTTTCCC
     2881 AGTCACGACG TTGTAAAACG ACGGCCAGTC ATGCATAATC CGCACGCATC TGGAATAAGG
     2941 AAGTGCCATT CCGCCTGACC TTAGCGTGCG AACAGCACGC TATTGTTGTA TCATTACTCG
     3001 CATCCATTCT CAGGCTGTCT CGTCTCGTCT CCGAGGTCTC AGGAGAATGA GTCAGGGTCA
     3061 CGCGTAGGAC GCGTCGAGTA GGGTTTCTTG TCGACTCCAT GTCAGTTCCG CAGCCACACG
     3121 CCGTGTGAAG CTGGGGAGGT TCATTTGATA TGCCTCCTAA ATTTTTATCT AAAGTGAATT
     3181 TAGGAGGCTT ACTTGTCTGC TTTCTTCATT AGAATCAATC CTTTTTTAAA AGTCAATCCC
     3241 GTTTGTTGAA CTACTCTTTA ATAAAATAAT TTTTCCGTTC CCAATTCCAC ATTGCAATAA
     3301 TAGAAAATCC ATCTTCATCG GCTTTTTCGT CATCATCTGT ATGAATCAAA TCGCCTTCTT
     3361 CTGTGTCATC AAGGTTTAAT TTTTTATGTA TTTCTTTTAA CAAACCACCA TAGGAGATTA
     3421 ACCTTTTACG GTGTAAACCT TCCTCCAAAT CAGACAAACG TTTCAAATTC TTTTCTTCAT
     3481 CATCGGTCAT AAAATCCGTA TCCTTTACAG GATATTTTGC AGTTTCGTCA ATTGCCGATT
     3541 GTATATCCGA TTTATATTTA TTTTTCGGTC GAATCATTTG AACTTTTACA TTTGGATCAT
     3601 AGTCTAATTT CATTGCCTTT TTCCAAAATT GAATCCATTG TTTTTGATTC ACGTAGTTTT
     3661 CTGTATTCTT AAAATAAGTT GGTTCCACAC ATACCAATAC ATGCATGTGC TGATTATAAG
     3721 AATTATCTTT ATTATTTATT GTCACTTCCG TTGCACGCAT AAAACCAACA AGATTTTTAT
     3781 TAATTTTTTT ATATTGCATC ATTCGGCGAA ATCCTTGAGC CATATCTGAC AAACTCTTAT
     3841 TTAATTCTTC GCCATCATAA ACATTTTTAA CTGTTAATGT GAGAAACAAC CAACGAACTG
     3901 TTGGCTTTTG TTTAATAACT TCAGCAACAA CCTTTTGTGA CTGAATGCCA TGTTTCATTG
     3961 CTCTCCTCCA GTTGCACATT GGACAAAGCC TGGATTTACA AAACCACACT CGATACAACT
     4021 TTCTTTCGCC TGTTTCACGA TTTTGTTTAT ACTCTAATAT TTCAGCACAA TCTTTTACTC
     4081 TTTCAGCCTT TTTAAATTCA AGAATATGCA GAAGTTCAAA GTAATCAACA TTAGCGATTT
     4141 TCTTTTCTCT CCATGGCCTC ACTTTTCCAC TTTTTGTCTT GTCCACTAAA ACCCTTGATT
     4201 TTTCATCTGA ATAAATGCTA CTATTAGGAC ACATAATATT AAAAGAAACC CCCATCTATT
     4261 TAGTTATTTG TTTGGTCACT TATAACTTTA ACAGATGGGG TTTTTCTGTG CAACCAATTT
     4321 TAAGGGTTTT CAATACTTTA AAACACATAC ATACCAACAC TTCAACGCAC CTTTCAGCAA
     4381 CTAAAATAAA AATGACGTTA TTTCTATATG TATCAAGAAT AGAAAGAACT CGTTTTTCGC
     4441 TACGCTCAAA ACGCAAAAAA AGCACTCATT CGAGTGCTTT TTCTTATCGC TCCAAATCAT
     4501 GCGATTTTTT CCTCTTTGCT TTTCTTTGCT CACGAAGTTC TCGATCACGC TGCAAAACAT
     4561 CTTGAAGCGA AAAAGTATTC TTCTTTTCTT CCGATCGCTC ATGCTGACGC ACGAAAAGCC
     4621 CTCTAGGCGC ATAGGAACAA CTCCTAAATG CATGTGAGGG GTTTTCTCGT CCATGTGAAC
     4681 AGTCGCATAC GCAATATTTT GTTTCCCATA CTGCATTAAT GAATCGGCCA ACGCGCGGGG
     4741 AGAGGCGGTT TGCGTATTGG GCGCTCTTGC GCTTCCTCGC TCACTGACTC GCTGCGCTCG
     4801 GTCGTTCGGC TGCGGCGAGC GGTATCAGCT CACTCAAAGG CGGTAATACG GTTATCCACA
     4861 GAATCAGGGG CGCTAGCAAG GAGGATCCTT TAACTCTGGC AACCCTCAAA ATTGAATGAG
     4921 ACATGCTACA CCTCCGGATA ATAAATATAT ATAAACGTAT ATAGATTTCA TAAAGTCTAA
     4981 CACACTAGAC TTATTTACTT CGTAATTAAG TCGTTAAACC GTGTGCTCTA CGACCAAAAC
     5041 TATAAAACCT TTAAGAACTT TCTTTTTTTA CAAGAAAAAA GAAATTAGAT AAATCTCTCA
     5101 TATCTTTTAT TCAATAATCG CATCCGATTG CAGTATAAAT TTAACGATCA CTCATCATGT
     5161 TCATATTTAT CAGAGGTCGT GCTATAATTA TACTAATTTT ATAAGGAGGA AAAAATATGG
     5221 GCATTTTTAG TATTTTTGTA ATCAGCACAG TTCATTATCA ACCAAACAAA AAATAAGTGG
     5281 TTATAATGAA TCGTTAATAA GCAAAATTCA TATAACCAAA TTAAAGAGGG TTATAAATGA
     5341 ACGAGAAAAA TATAAAACAC AGTCAAAACT TTATTACTTC AAAACATAAT ATAGATAAAA
     5401 TAATGACAAA TATAAGATTA AATGAACATG ATAATATCTT TGAAATCGGC TCAGGAAAAG
     5461 GCCATTTTAC CCTTGAATTA GTAAAGAGGT GTAATTTCGT AACTGCCATT GAAATAGACC
     5521 ATAAATTATG CAAAACTACA GAAAATAAAC TTGTTGATCA CGATAATTTC CAAGTTTTAA
     5581 ACAAGGATAT ATTGCAGTTT AAATTTCCTA AAAACCAATC CTATAAAATA TATGGTAATA
     5641 TACCTTATAA CATAAGTACG GATATAATAC GCAAAATTGT TTTTGATAGT ATAGCTAATG
     5701 AGATTTATTT AATCGTGGAA TACGGGTTTG CTAAAAGATT ATTAAATACA AAACGCTCAT
     5761 TGGCATTACT TTTAATGGCA GAAGTTGATA TTTCTATATT AAGTATGGTT CCAAGAGAAT
     5821 ATTTTCATCC TAAACCTAAA GTGAATAGCT CACTTATCAG ATTAAGTAGA AAAAAATCAA
     5881 GAATATCACA CAAAGATAAA CAAAAGTATA ATTATTTCGT TATGAAATGG GTTAACAAAG
     5941 AATACAAGAA AATATTTACA AAAAATCAAT TTAACAATTC CTTAAAACAT GCAGGAATTG
     6001 ACGATTTAAA CAATATTAGC TTTGAACAAT TCTTATCTCT TTTCAATAGC TATAAATTAT
     6061 TTAATAAGTA AGCTTGTTAA GGGATGCATA AACTGCATCC CTTAACTTGT TTTTCGTGTG
     6121 CCTATTTTTT GTGAATCGAT TATGTCTTTT GCGCAGTCGG CCGCTATACC CTCGTCTCAA
     6181 CCAAAGCAAT CAACCCATCA ACCACCTGGT CGTTGGGATT GTCCTGACCG AAGCGGGACA
     6241 GGTCCACGAG CAGGCAATGC TTGTTGGGCA TGGTGAGGTG GATGTCTTTC ACTTCCGGCA
     6301 CGCAGCCGAG GACTTTTTGC GCCATATCGT AAAGTGTGTG CTGAACGGAT TCGCTTTCGT
     6361 GTTCAGCGAA AGAGGCGAGA AGGAGATTCC ttaagaccca ctttcacatt taagttgttt
     6421 ttctaatccg catatgatca attcaaggcc gaataagaag gctggctctg caccttggtg
     6481 atcaaataat tcgatagctt gtcgtaataa tggcggcata ctatcagtag taggtgtttc
     6541 cctttcttct ttagcgactt gatgctcttg atcttccaat acgcaaccta aagtaaaatg
     6601 ccccacagcg ctgagtgcat ataatgcatt ctctagtgaa aaaccttgtt ggcataaaaa
     6661 ggctaattga ttttcgagag tttcatactg tttttctgta ggccgtgtac ctaaatgtac
     6721 ttttgctcca tcgcgatgac ttagtaaagc acatctaaaa cttttagcgt tattacgtaa
     6781 aaaatcttgc cagctttccc cttctaaagg gcaaaagtga gtatggtgcc tatctaacat
     6841 ctcaatggct aaggcgtcga gcaaagcccg cttatttttt acatgccaat acaatgtagg
     6901 ctgctctaca cctagcttct gggcgagttt acgggttgtt aaaccttcga ttccgacctc
     6961 attaagcagc tctaatgcgc tgttaatcac tttactttta tctaatctag acatcatTAA
     7021 GCAGACGCAA ATGAATGTGA TTCGGTATCA TGAAGGATTA ATAATATTTT ACTAGTATTA
     7081 AAATGAAAAT AAGTAGCAAT ATAAGCGTAA AACATTATTG TGATTTTTTA AAAGAAAATG
     7141 TCGAAAAAAG AAGGGTTTTT GAATATAATC TCGAAATTAG GTAATATGGC GAGAAATGAG
     7201 TAGGAAATGG TGATTGAATG ggttctcacc accaccacca tcacAGCACA GGGGCGGGGA
//
