# Supplementary material for: A genetic platform for a biocementation bacterium
Source: bioRxiv preprint, doi:10.64898/2025.12.05.692644, version 1 (2025-12-06)
Supplement: Plasmid Sequences [file 692644_file03.zip › Sporosarcina Plasmid Vectors/Promoter library variant plasmids/pGLU_511_19.gb]

LOCUS       pGLU_511_19             7260 bp ds-DNA     circular     02-DEC-2025
DEFINITION  .
FEATURES             Location/Qualifiers
     prokaryote t... 703..760
                     /label="TAmarelleT7"
                     /ApEinfo_revcolor="#f58a5e"
                     /ApEinfo_fwdcolor="#f58a5e"
     miscellaneous   774..1019
                     /label="oriT"
                     /ApEinfo_revcolor="#84b0dc"
                     /ApEinfo_fwdcolor="#84b0dc"
     miscellaneous   1043..1082
                     /label="UNSX"
                     /ApEinfo_revcolor="#9eafd2"
                     /ApEinfo_fwdcolor="#9eafd2"
     prokaryote p... 1083..1114
                     /label="L2U8H11"
                     /ApEinfo_revcolor="#75c6a9"
                     /ApEinfo_fwdcolor="#75c6a9"
     primer_bind     complement(1167..1187)
                     /label="M13-rev"
                     /ApEinfo_revcolor="#85dae9"
                     /ApEinfo_fwdcolor="#85dae9"
     primer_bind     complement(1171..1187)
                     /label="M13 rev"
                     /ApEinfo_revcolor="#c7b0e3"
                     /ApEinfo_fwdcolor="#c7b0e3"
     ori             1377..1765
                     /label="R6K ORI"
                     /ApEinfo_revcolor="#85dae9"
                     /ApEinfo_fwdcolor="#85dae9"
     terminator      1914..2008
                     /label="lambda t0 terminator"
                     /ApEinfo_revcolor="#faac61"
                     /ApEinfo_fwdcolor="#faac61"
     CDS             complement(2029..2688)
                     /label="cat"
                     /ApEinfo_revcolor="#ffef86"
                     /ApEinfo_fwdcolor="#ffef86"
     promoter        complement(2689..2791)
                     /label="Pcat"
                     /ApEinfo_revcolor="#9eafd2"
                     /ApEinfo_fwdcolor="#9eafd2"
     primer_bind     2892..2909
                     /label="M13-fwd"
                     /ApEinfo_revcolor="#85dae9"
                     /ApEinfo_fwdcolor="#85dae9"
     primer_bind     2893..2909
                     /label="M13 fwd"
                     /ApEinfo_revcolor="#d59687"
                     /ApEinfo_fwdcolor="#d59687"
     prokaryote t... 2962..2991
                     /label="L2U5H11"
                     /ApEinfo_revcolor="#f8d3a9"
                     /ApEinfo_fwdcolor="#f8d3a9"
     miscellaneous   2992..3031
                     /label="UNS1"
                     /ApEinfo_revcolor="#9eafd2"
                     /ApEinfo_fwdcolor="#9eafd2"
     spacer          2992..3031
                     /label="UNS_1"
                     /ApEinfo_revcolor="#c6c9d1"
                     /ApEinfo_fwdcolor="#c6c9d1"
     misc_feature    3055..3084
                     /label="F primer binding"
                     /ApEinfo_revcolor="#d6b295"
                     /ApEinfo_fwdcolor="#d6b295"
     Primer site     3055..3084
                     /label="F-skpp-asm-15-mer-2x"
                     /ApEinfo_revcolor="#f58a5e"
                     /ApEinfo_fwdcolor="#f58a5e"
     ORI barcode     3055..3134
                     /label="ORI_BC_30"
                     /ApEinfo_revcolor="#faac61"
                     /ApEinfo_fwdcolor="#faac61"
     Barcode         3085..3104
                     /label="BC.0030"
                     /ApEinfo_revcolor="#c6c9d1"
                     /ApEinfo_fwdcolor="#c6c9d1"
     Primer site     3105..3134
                     /label="R-skpp-asm-15-mer-2x"
                     /ApEinfo_revcolor="#f58a5e"
                     /ApEinfo_fwdcolor="#f58a5e"
     misc_feature    complement(3105..3134)
                     /label="R primer binding"
                     /ApEinfo_revcolor="#d6b295"
                     /ApEinfo_fwdcolor="#d6b295"
     ORI             3139..4870
                     /label="pTHT15 ORI"
                     /ApEinfo_revcolor="#f58a5e"
                     /ApEinfo_fwdcolor="#f58a5e"
     prokaryote p... 4884..5335
                     /label="PermC"
                     /ApEinfo_revcolor="#faac61"
                     /ApEinfo_fwdcolor="#faac61"
     RBS             5204..5214
                     /label="bsRBS"
                     /ApEinfo_revcolor="#b7e6d7"
                     /ApEinfo_fwdcolor="#b7e6d7"
     CDS             5337..6071
                     /label="ermC"
                     /ApEinfo_revcolor="#ffef86"
                     /ApEinfo_fwdcolor="#ffef86"
     prokaryote t... 6076..6161
                     /label="TermC"
                     /ApEinfo_revcolor="#f8d3a9"
                     /ApEinfo_fwdcolor="#f8d3a9"
     misc_feature    6170..6209
                     /label="UNS_8"
                     /ApEinfo_revcolor="#c6c9d1"
                     /ApEinfo_fwdcolor="#c6c9d1"
     prokaryote t... complement(6210..6390)
                     /label="TAmarelleT9"
                     /ApEinfo_revcolor="#f58a5e"
                     /ApEinfo_fwdcolor="#f58a5e"
     misc_feature    complement(6394..7017)
                     /label="tetR"
                     /ApEinfo_revcolor="#f58a5e"
                     /ApEinfo_fwdcolor="#f58a5e"
     prokaryote p... 7018..7117
                     /label="P10"
                     /ApEinfo_revcolor="#f58a5e"
                     /ApEinfo_fwdcolor="#f58a5e"
     prokaryote p... 7118..7217
                     /label="P1_dc"
                     /ApEinfo_revcolor="#f58a5e"
                     /ApEinfo_fwdcolor="#f58a5e"
     misc_feature    7127..7145
                     /label="Tet Operator"
                     /ApEinfo_revcolor="#84b0dc"
                     /ApEinfo_fwdcolor="#84b0dc"
     misc_feature    7154..7172
                     /label="Tet Operator"
                     /ApEinfo_revcolor="#84b0dc"
                     /ApEinfo_fwdcolor="#84b0dc"
     NGS barcode     7245..7259
                     /label="Barcode 19"
                     /ApEinfo_revcolor="#faac61"
                     /ApEinfo_fwdcolor="#faac61"
     CDS             7260..698
                     /label="mScarlet-I"
                     /ApEinfo_revcolor="#ffef86"
                     /ApEinfo_fwdcolor="#ffef86"
ORIGIN
        1 TGGTGAGTAA GGGTGAAGCC GTGATTAAAG AGTTCATGCG CTTCAAAGTG CATATGGAGG
       61 GCTCAATGAA CGGCCATGAA TTTGAAATTG AAGGTGAAGG AGAAGGCCGT CCGTATGAGG
      121 GCACCCAGAC CGCCAAACTG AAAGTCACAA AGGGTGGCCC GCTGCCGTTT TCGTGGGATA
      181 TTTTATCCCC TCAATTCATG TACGGCAGCC GGGCGTTTAT TAAACACCCG GCGGATATCC
      241 CGGATTACTA TAAGCAATCT TTTCCAGAAG GCTTTAAATG GGAGCGCGTG ATGAATTTTG
      301 AAGACGGAGG TGCTGTTACC GTGACCCAGG ACACGAGCTT AGAAGACGGT ACCTTGATCT
      361 ATAAGGTAAA GCTGCGTGGT ACCAATTTCC CGCCGGATGG GCCAGTTATG CAGAAAAAGA
      421 CTATGGGCTG GGAAGCATCG ACGGAGCGTC TTTACCCCGA AGACGGCGTC CTGAAAGGCG
      481 ATATTAAAAT GGCCCTGCGA CTGAAAGACG GCGGTCGCTA CCTTGCAGAT TTCAAAACAA
      541 CGTATAAAGC GAAAAAACCT GTGCAGATGC CCGGGGCGTA CAACGTTGAT CGCAAACTAG
      601 ATATCACTTC ACACAACGAA GATTACACGG TAGTCGAACA GTATGAACGT AGCGAGGGGC
      661 GCCATAGCAC CGGAGGCATG GATGAACTCT ATAAATAAGC TTCGCTCGTG CTCGCCGCGA
      721 CCTTCCTCTT CATGCACCTC TTCGGCATCG GGCTGCACAA CGCTACAGAG GAGCTTTTCC
      781 GCTGCATAAC CCTGCTTCGG GGTCATTATA GCGATTTTTT CGGTATATCC ATCCTTTTTC
      841 GCACGATATA CAGGATTTTG CCAAAGGGTT CGTGTAGACT TTCCTTGGTG TATCCAACGG
      901 CGTCAGCCGG GCAGGATAGG TGAAGTAGGC CCACCCGCGA GCGGGTGTTC CTTCTTCACT
      961 GTCCCTTATT CGCACCTGGC GGTGCTCAAC GGGAATCCTG CTCTGCGAGG CTGGCCGTAC
     1021 GCTAGGTATA CTTGAGACCA CCCCAGGATA CATAGATTAC CACAACTCCG AGCCCTTCCA
     1081 CCTAGCGTGC TAACCACGCA CGCTATTGTT GTATAGGCTA GGTGGAGGCT CAGTGATGAT
     1141 AAGTCTGCGA TGGTGGATGC ATGTGTCATG GTCATAGCTG TTTCCTGTGT GAAATTGTTA
     1201 TCCGCTCAGA GGGCACAATC CTATTCCGCG CTATCCGACA ATCTCCAAGA CATTAGGTGG
     1261 AGTTCAGTTC GGCGTATGGC ATATGTCGCT GGAAAGAACA TGTGAGCAAA AGGCCAGCAA
     1321 AAGGCCAGGA ACCGTAAAAA GGCCGCGTTG CTGGCGTTac agctgggcgc gccccatgtc
     1381 agccgttaag tgttcctgtg tcactcaaaa ttgctttgag aggctctaag ggcttctcag
     1441 tgcgttacat ccctggcttg ttgtccacaa ccgttaaacc ttaaaggctt taaaagcctt
     1501 atatattctt ttttttctta taaaacttaa aaccttagag gctatttaag ttgctgattt
     1561 atattaattt tattgttcaa acatgagagc ttagtacgtg aaacatgaga gcttagtacg
     1621 ttagccatga gagcttagta cgttagccat gagggtttag ttcgttaaac atgagagctt
     1681 agtacgttaa acatgagagc ttagtacgtg aaacatgaga gcttagtacg tactatcaac
     1741 aggttgaact gctgatcttc agatcggcgc gccggccggc cGAAGATCCT TTGATCTTTT
     1801 CTACGGGGTC TGACGCTCTA TTCAACAAAG CCGCCGTCCC GTCAAGTCAG CGTAAATGGG
     1861 TAGGGGGCTT CAAATCGTCC CCCCATACGA TATAAGTTGT TACTAGTGCT TGGATTCTCA
     1921 CCAATAAAAA ACGCCCGGCG GCAACCGAGC GTTCTGAACA AATCCAGATG GAGTTCTGAG
     1981 GTCATTACTG GATCTATCAA CAGGAGTCCA AGCGAGCTCG ATATCAAATT ACGCCCCGCC
     2041 CTGCCACTCA TCGCAGTACT GTTGTAATTC ATTAAGCATT CTGCCGACAT GGAAGCCATC
     2101 ACAAACGGCA TGATGAACCT GAATCGCCAG CGGCATCAGC ACCTTGTCGC CTTGCGTATA
     2161 ATATTTGCCC ATGGTGAAAA CGGGGGCGAA GAAGTTGTCC ATATTGGCCA CGTTTAAATC
     2221 AAAACTGGTG AAACTCACCC AGGGATTGGC TGAGACGAAA AACATATTCT CAATAAACCC
     2281 TTTAGGGAAA TAGGCCAGGT TTTCACCGTA ACACGCCACA TCTTGCGAAT ATATGTGTAG
     2341 AAACTGCCGG AAATCGTCGT GGTATTCACT CCAGAGCGAT GAAAACGTTT CAGTTTGCTC
     2401 ATGGAAAACG GTGTAACAAG GGTGAACACT ATCCCATATC ACCAGCTCAC CGTCTTTCAT
     2461 TGCCATACGA AATTCCGGAT GAGCATTCAT CAGGCGGGCA AGAATGTGAA TAAAGGCCGG
     2521 ATAAAACTTG TGCTTATTTT TCTTTACGGT CTTTAAAAAG GCCGTAATAT CCAGCTGAAC
     2581 GGTCTGGTTA TAGGTACATT GAGCAACTGA CTGAAATGCC TCAAAATGTT CTTTACGATG
     2641 CCATTGGGAT ATATCAACGG TGGTATATCC AGTGATTTTT TTCTCCATTT TAGCTTCCTT
     2701 AGCTCCTGAA AATCTCGATA ACTCAAAAAA TACGCCCGGT AGTGATCTTA TTTCATTATG
     2761 GTGAAAGTTG GAACCTCTTA CGTGCCGATC AACGTCTCAT TGATACCTGA AACAAAACCC
     2821 ATCGTACGGC CAAGGAAGTC TCCAATAACT GTGATCCACC ACAAGCGCCA GGGTTTTCCC
     2881 AGTCACGACG TTGTAAAACG ACGGCCAGTC ATGCATAATC CGCACGCATC TGGAATAAGG
     2941 AAGTGCCATT CCGCCTGACC TTAGCGTGCG AACAGCACGC TATTGTTGTA TCATTACTCG
     3001 CATCCATTCT CAGGCTGTCT CGTCTCGTCT CCGAGGTCTC AGGAGAATGA GTCAGGGTCA
     3061 CGCGTAGGAC GCGTCGAGTA GGGTTTCTTG TCGACTCCAT GTCAGTTCCG CAGCCACACG
     3121 CCGTGTGAAG CTGGGGAGGT TCATTTGATA TGCCTCCTAA ATTTTTATCT AAAGTGAATT
     3181 TAGGAGGCTT ACTTGTCTGC TTTCTTCATT AGAATCAATC CTTTTTTAAA AGTCAATCCC
     3241 GTTTGTTGAA CTACTCTTTA ATAAAATAAT TTTTCCGTTC CCAATTCCAC ATTGCAATAA
     3301 TAGAAAATCC ATCTTCATCG GCTTTTTCGT CATCATCTGT ATGAATCAAA TCGCCTTCTT
     3361 CTGTGTCATC AAGGTTTAAT TTTTTATGTA TTTCTTTTAA CAAACCACCA TAGGAGATTA
     3421 ACCTTTTACG GTGTAAACCT TCCTCCAAAT CAGACAAACG TTTCAAATTC TTTTCTTCAT
     3481 CATCGGTCAT AAAATCCGTA TCCTTTACAG GATATTTTGC AGTTTCGTCA ATTGCCGATT
     3541 GTATATCCGA TTTATATTTA TTTTTCGGTC GAATCATTTG AACTTTTACA TTTGGATCAT
     3601 AGTCTAATTT CATTGCCTTT TTCCAAAATT GAATCCATTG TTTTTGATTC ACGTAGTTTT
     3661 CTGTATTCTT AAAATAAGTT GGTTCCACAC ATACCAATAC ATGCATGTGC TGATTATAAG
     3721 AATTATCTTT ATTATTTATT GTCACTTCCG TTGCACGCAT AAAACCAACA AGATTTTTAT
     3781 TAATTTTTTT ATATTGCATC ATTCGGCGAA ATCCTTGAGC CATATCTGAC AAACTCTTAT
     3841 TTAATTCTTC GCCATCATAA ACATTTTTAA CTGTTAATGT GAGAAACAAC CAACGAACTG
     3901 TTGGCTTTTG TTTAATAACT TCAGCAACAA CCTTTTGTGA CTGAATGCCA TGTTTCATTG
     3961 CTCTCCTCCA GTTGCACATT GGACAAAGCC TGGATTTACA AAACCACACT CGATACAACT
     4021 TTCTTTCGCC TGTTTCACGA TTTTGTTTAT ACTCTAATAT TTCAGCACAA TCTTTTACTC
     4081 TTTCAGCCTT TTTAAATTCA AGAATATGCA GAAGTTCAAA GTAATCAACA TTAGCGATTT
     4141 TCTTTTCTCT CCATGGCCTC ACTTTTCCAC TTTTTGTCTT GTCCACTAAA ACCCTTGATT
     4201 TTTCATCTGA ATAAATGCTA CTATTAGGAC ACATAATATT AAAAGAAACC CCCATCTATT
     4261 TAGTTATTTG TTTGGTCACT TATAACTTTA ACAGATGGGG TTTTTCTGTG CAACCAATTT
     4321 TAAGGGTTTT CAATACTTTA AAACACATAC ATACCAACAC TTCAACGCAC CTTTCAGCAA
     4381 CTAAAATAAA AATGACGTTA TTTCTATATG TATCAAGAAT AGAAAGAACT CGTTTTTCGC
     4441 TACGCTCAAA ACGCAAAAAA AGCACTCATT CGAGTGCTTT TTCTTATCGC TCCAAATCAT
     4501 GCGATTTTTT CCTCTTTGCT TTTCTTTGCT CACGAAGTTC TCGATCACGC TGCAAAACAT
     4561 CTTGAAGCGA AAAAGTATTC TTCTTTTCTT CCGATCGCTC ATGCTGACGC ACGAAAAGCC
     4621 CTCTAGGCGC ATAGGAACAA CTCCTAAATG CATGTGAGGG GTTTTCTCGT CCATGTGAAC
     4681 AGTCGCATAC GCAATATTTT GTTTCCCATA CTGCATTAAT GAATCGGCCA ACGCGCGGGG
     4741 AGAGGCGGTT TGCGTATTGG GCGCTCTTGC GCTTCCTCGC TCACTGACTC GCTGCGCTCG
     4801 GTCGTTCGGC TGCGGCGAGC GGTATCAGCT CACTCAAAGG CGGTAATACG GTTATCCACA
     4861 GAATCAGGGG CGCTAGCAAG GAGGATCCTT TAACTCTGGC AACCCTCAAA ATTGAATGAG
     4921 ACATGCTACA CCTCCGGATA ATAAATATAT ATAAACGTAT ATAGATTTCA TAAAGTCTAA
     4981 CACACTAGAC TTATTTACTT CGTAATTAAG TCGTTAAACC GTGTGCTCTA CGACCAAAAC
     5041 TATAAAACCT TTAAGAACTT TCTTTTTTTA CAAGAAAAAA GAAATTAGAT AAATCTCTCA
     5101 TATCTTTTAT TCAATAATCG CATCCGATTG CAGTATAAAT TTAACGATCA CTCATCATGT
     5161 TCATATTTAT CAGAGGTCGT GCTATAATTA TACTAATTTT ATAAGGAGGA AAAAATATGG
     5221 GCATTTTTAG TATTTTTGTA ATCAGCACAG TTCATTATCA ACCAAACAAA AAATAAGTGG
     5281 TTATAATGAA TCGTTAATAA GCAAAATTCA TATAACCAAA TTAAAGAGGG TTATAAATGA
     5341 ACGAGAAAAA TATAAAACAC AGTCAAAACT TTATTACTTC AAAACATAAT ATAGATAAAA
     5401 TAATGACAAA TATAAGATTA AATGAACATG ATAATATCTT TGAAATCGGC TCAGGAAAAG
     5461 GCCATTTTAC CCTTGAATTA GTAAAGAGGT GTAATTTCGT AACTGCCATT GAAATAGACC
     5521 ATAAATTATG CAAAACTACA GAAAATAAAC TTGTTGATCA CGATAATTTC CAAGTTTTAA
     5581 ACAAGGATAT ATTGCAGTTT AAATTTCCTA AAAACCAATC CTATAAAATA TATGGTAATA
     5641 TACCTTATAA CATAAGTACG GATATAATAC GCAAAATTGT TTTTGATAGT ATAGCTAATG
     5701 AGATTTATTT AATCGTGGAA TACGGGTTTG CTAAAAGATT ATTAAATACA AAACGCTCAT
     5761 TGGCATTACT TTTAATGGCA GAAGTTGATA TTTCTATATT AAGTATGGTT CCAAGAGAAT
     5821 ATTTTCATCC TAAACCTAAA GTGAATAGCT CACTTATCAG ATTAAGTAGA AAAAAATCAA
     5881 GAATATCACA CAAAGATAAA CAAAAGTATA ATTATTTCGT TATGAAATGG GTTAACAAAG
     5941 AATACAAGAA AATATTTACA AAAAATCAAT TTAACAATTC CTTAAAACAT GCAGGAATTG
     6001 ACGATTTAAA CAATATTAGC TTTGAACAAT TCTTATCTCT TTTCAATAGC TATAAATTAT
     6061 TTAATAAGTA AGCTTGTTAA GGGATGCATA AACTGCATCC CTTAACTTGT TTTTCGTGTG
     6121 CCTATTTTTT GTGAATCGAT TATGTCTTTT GCGCAGTCGG CCGCTATACC CTCGTCTCAA
     6181 CCAAAGCAAT CAACCCATCA ACCACCTGGT CGTTGGGATT GTCCTGACCG AAGCGGGACA
     6241 GGTCCACGAG CAGGCAATGC TTGTTGGGCA TGGTGAGGTG GATGTCTTTC ACTTCCGGCA
     6301 CGCAGCCGAG GACTTTTTGC GCCATATCGT AAAGTGTGTG CTGAACGGAT TCGCTTTCGT
     6361 GTTCAGCGAA AGAGGCGAGA AGGAGATTCC ttaagaccca ctttcacatt taagttgttt
     6421 ttctaatccg catatgatca attcaaggcc gaataagaag gctggctctg caccttggtg
     6481 atcaaataat tcgatagctt gtcgtaataa tggcggcata ctatcagtag taggtgtttc
     6541 cctttcttct ttagcgactt gatgctcttg atcttccaat acgcaaccta aagtaaaatg
     6601 ccccacagcg ctgagtgcat ataatgcatt ctctagtgaa aaaccttgtt ggcataaaaa
     6661 ggctaattga ttttcgagag tttcatactg tttttctgta ggccgtgtac ctaaatgtac
     6721 ttttgctcca tcgcgatgac ttagtaaagc acatctaaaa cttttagcgt tattacgtaa
     6781 aaaatcttgc cagctttccc cttctaaagg gcaaaagtga gtatggtgcc tatctaacat
     6841 ctcaatggct aaggcgtcga gcaaagcccg cttatttttt acatgccaat acaatgtagg
     6901 ctgctctaca cctagcttct gggcgagttt acgggttgtt aaaccttcga ttccgacctc
     6961 attaagcagc tctaatgcgc tgttaatcac tttactttta tctaatctag acatcatACT
     7021 TAAAACATCC TTCCAGATTA TCTTCTGTTA GTATACACAA AAAAAGATGA TGATGCCCTA
     7081 AAAGAGCACC ATCACCGTAT GAGTTTTTCA AAATCTTttt tcagtatccc tatcagtgat
     7141 agagaaggtg acttccctat cagtgataga gaCtataaaa ataaaaaact ttcatatact
     7201 taaggaggct ttccataATG ggttctcacc accaccacca tcacACAGCA GCAACTGCAA
//
