# Supplementary material for: A genetic platform for a biocementation bacterium
Source: bioRxiv preprint, doi:10.64898/2025.12.05.692644, version 1 (2025-12-06)
Supplement: Plasmid Sequences [file 692644_file03.zip › Sporosarcina Plasmid Vectors/Promoter library variant plasmids/pGLU_511_48.gb]

LOCUS       pGLU_511_48             7260 bp ds-DNA     circular     02-DEC-2025
DEFINITION  .
FEATURES             Location/Qualifiers
     prokaryote t... 703..760
                     /label="TAmarelleT7"
                     /ApEinfo_revcolor="#f58a5e"
                     /ApEinfo_fwdcolor="#f58a5e"
     miscellaneous   774..1019
                     /label="oriT"
                     /ApEinfo_revcolor="#84b0dc"
                     /ApEinfo_fwdcolor="#84b0dc"
     miscellaneous   1043..1082
                     /label="UNSX"
                     /ApEinfo_revcolor="#9eafd2"
                     /ApEinfo_fwdcolor="#9eafd2"
     prokaryote p... 1083..1114
                     /label="L2U8H11"
                     /ApEinfo_revcolor="#75c6a9"
                     /ApEinfo_fwdcolor="#75c6a9"
     primer_bind     complement(1167..1187)
                     /label="M13-rev"
                     /ApEinfo_revcolor="#85dae9"
                     /ApEinfo_fwdcolor="#85dae9"
     primer_bind     complement(1171..1187)
                     /label="M13 rev"
                     /ApEinfo_revcolor="#c7b0e3"
                     /ApEinfo_fwdcolor="#c7b0e3"
     ori             1377..1765
                     /label="R6K ORI"
                     /ApEinfo_revcolor="#85dae9"
                     /ApEinfo_fwdcolor="#85dae9"
     terminator      1914..2008
                     /label="lambda t0 terminator"
                     /ApEinfo_revcolor="#faac61"
                     /ApEinfo_fwdcolor="#faac61"
     CDS             complement(2029..2688)
                     /label="cat"
                     /ApEinfo_revcolor="#ffef86"
                     /ApEinfo_fwdcolor="#ffef86"
     promoter        complement(2689..2791)
                     /label="Pcat"
                     /ApEinfo_revcolor="#9eafd2"
                     /ApEinfo_fwdcolor="#9eafd2"
     primer_bind     2892..2909
                     /label="M13-fwd"
                     /ApEinfo_revcolor="#85dae9"
                     /ApEinfo_fwdcolor="#85dae9"
     primer_bind     2893..2909
                     /label="M13 fwd"
                     /ApEinfo_revcolor="#d59687"
                     /ApEinfo_fwdcolor="#d59687"
     prokaryote t... 2962..2991
                     /label="L2U5H11"
                     /ApEinfo_revcolor="#f8d3a9"
                     /ApEinfo_fwdcolor="#f8d3a9"
     miscellaneous   2992..3031
                     /label="UNS1"
                     /ApEinfo_revcolor="#9eafd2"
                     /ApEinfo_fwdcolor="#9eafd2"
     spacer          2992..3031
                     /label="UNS_1"
                     /ApEinfo_revcolor="#c6c9d1"
                     /ApEinfo_fwdcolor="#c6c9d1"
     misc_feature    3055..3084
                     /label="F primer binding"
                     /ApEinfo_revcolor="#d6b295"
                     /ApEinfo_fwdcolor="#d6b295"
     Primer site     3055..3084
                     /label="F-skpp-asm-15-mer-2x"
                     /ApEinfo_revcolor="#f58a5e"
                     /ApEinfo_fwdcolor="#f58a5e"
     ORI barcode     3055..3134
                     /label="ORI_BC_30"
                     /ApEinfo_revcolor="#faac61"
                     /ApEinfo_fwdcolor="#faac61"
     Barcode         3085..3104
                     /label="BC.0030"
                     /ApEinfo_revcolor="#c6c9d1"
                     /ApEinfo_fwdcolor="#c6c9d1"
     Primer site     3105..3134
                     /label="R-skpp-asm-15-mer-2x"
                     /ApEinfo_revcolor="#f58a5e"
                     /ApEinfo_fwdcolor="#f58a5e"
     misc_feature    complement(3105..3134)
                     /label="R primer binding"
                     /ApEinfo_revcolor="#d6b295"
                     /ApEinfo_fwdcolor="#d6b295"
     ORI             3139..4870
                     /label="pTHT15 ORI"
                     /ApEinfo_revcolor="#f58a5e"
                     /ApEinfo_fwdcolor="#f58a5e"
     prokaryote p... 4884..5335
                     /label="PermC"
                     /ApEinfo_revcolor="#faac61"
                     /ApEinfo_fwdcolor="#faac61"
     RBS             5204..5214
                     /label="bsRBS"
                     /ApEinfo_revcolor="#b7e6d7"
                     /ApEinfo_fwdcolor="#b7e6d7"
     CDS             5337..6071
                     /label="ermC"
                     /ApEinfo_revcolor="#ffef86"
                     /ApEinfo_fwdcolor="#ffef86"
     prokaryote t... 6076..6161
                     /label="TermC"
                     /ApEinfo_revcolor="#f8d3a9"
                     /ApEinfo_fwdcolor="#f8d3a9"
     misc_feature    6170..6209
                     /label="UNS_8"
                     /ApEinfo_revcolor="#c6c9d1"
                     /ApEinfo_fwdcolor="#c6c9d1"
     prokaryote t... complement(6210..6390)
                     /label="TAmarelleT9"
                     /ApEinfo_revcolor="#f58a5e"
                     /ApEinfo_fwdcolor="#f58a5e"
     misc_feature    complement(6394..7017)
                     /label="tetR"
                     /ApEinfo_revcolor="#f58a5e"
                     /ApEinfo_fwdcolor="#f58a5e"
     prokaryote p... 7018..7117
                     /label="P4"
                     /ApEinfo_revcolor="#f58a5e"
                     /ApEinfo_fwdcolor="#f58a5e"
     prokaryote p... 7118..7217
                     /label="P3_dc"
                     /ApEinfo_revcolor="#f58a5e"
                     /ApEinfo_fwdcolor="#f58a5e"
     misc_feature    7135..7153
                     /label="Tet Operator"
                     /ApEinfo_revcolor="#84b0dc"
                     /ApEinfo_fwdcolor="#84b0dc"
     misc_feature    7162..7180
                     /label="Tet Operator"
                     /ApEinfo_revcolor="#84b0dc"
                     /ApEinfo_fwdcolor="#84b0dc"
     NGS barcode     7245..7259
                     /label="Barcode 48"
                     /ApEinfo_revcolor="#faac61"
                     /ApEinfo_fwdcolor="#faac61"
     CDS             7260..698
                     /label="mScarlet-I"
                     /ApEinfo_revcolor="#ffef86"
                     /ApEinfo_fwdcolor="#ffef86"
ORIGIN
        1 TGGTGAGTAA GGGTGAAGCC GTGATTAAAG AGTTCATGCG CTTCAAAGTG CATATGGAGG
       61 GCTCAATGAA CGGCCATGAA TTTGAAATTG AAGGTGAAGG AGAAGGCCGT CCGTATGAGG
      121 GCACCCAGAC CGCCAAACTG AAAGTCACAA AGGGTGGCCC GCTGCCGTTT TCGTGGGATA
      181 TTTTATCCCC TCAATTCATG TACGGCAGCC GGGCGTTTAT TAAACACCCG GCGGATATCC
      241 CGGATTACTA TAAGCAATCT TTTCCAGAAG GCTTTAAATG GGAGCGCGTG ATGAATTTTG
      301 AAGACGGAGG TGCTGTTACC GTGACCCAGG ACACGAGCTT AGAAGACGGT ACCTTGATCT
      361 ATAAGGTAAA GCTGCGTGGT ACCAATTTCC CGCCGGATGG GCCAGTTATG CAGAAAAAGA
      421 CTATGGGCTG GGAAGCATCG ACGGAGCGTC TTTACCCCGA AGACGGCGTC CTGAAAGGCG
      481 ATATTAAAAT GGCCCTGCGA CTGAAAGACG GCGGTCGCTA CCTTGCAGAT TTCAAAACAA
      541 CGTATAAAGC GAAAAAACCT GTGCAGATGC CCGGGGCGTA CAACGTTGAT CGCAAACTAG
      601 ATATCACTTC ACACAACGAA GATTACACGG TAGTCGAACA GTATGAACGT AGCGAGGGGC
      661 GCCATAGCAC CGGAGGCATG GATGAACTCT ATAAATAAGC TTCGCTCGTG CTCGCCGCGA
      721 CCTTCCTCTT CATGCACCTC TTCGGCATCG GGCTGCACAA CGCTACAGAG GAGCTTTTCC
      781 GCTGCATAAC CCTGCTTCGG GGTCATTATA GCGATTTTTT CGGTATATCC ATCCTTTTTC
      841 GCACGATATA CAGGATTTTG CCAAAGGGTT CGTGTAGACT TTCCTTGGTG TATCCAACGG
      901 CGTCAGCCGG GCAGGATAGG TGAAGTAGGC CCACCCGCGA GCGGGTGTTC CTTCTTCACT
      961 GTCCCTTATT CGCACCTGGC GGTGCTCAAC GGGAATCCTG CTCTGCGAGG CTGGCCGTAC
     1021 GCTAGGTATA CTTGAGACCA CCCCAGGATA CATAGATTAC CACAACTCCG AGCCCTTCCA
     1081 CCTAGCGTGC TAACCACGCA CGCTATTGTT GTATAGGCTA GGTGGAGGCT CAGTGATGAT
     1141 AAGTCTGCGA TGGTGGATGC ATGTGTCATG GTCATAGCTG TTTCCTGTGT GAAATTGTTA
     1201 TCCGCTCAGA GGGCACAATC CTATTCCGCG CTATCCGACA ATCTCCAAGA CATTAGGTGG
     1261 AGTTCAGTTC GGCGTATGGC ATATGTCGCT GGAAAGAACA TGTGAGCAAA AGGCCAGCAA
     1321 AAGGCCAGGA ACCGTAAAAA GGCCGCGTTG CTGGCGTTac agctgggcgc gccccatgtc
     1381 agccgttaag tgttcctgtg tcactcaaaa ttgctttgag aggctctaag ggcttctcag
     1441 tgcgttacat ccctggcttg ttgtccacaa ccgttaaacc ttaaaggctt taaaagcctt
     1501 atatattctt ttttttctta taaaacttaa aaccttagag gctatttaag ttgctgattt
     1561 atattaattt tattgttcaa acatgagagc ttagtacgtg aaacatgaga gcttagtacg
     1621 ttagccatga gagcttagta cgttagccat gagggtttag ttcgttaaac atgagagctt
     1681 agtacgttaa acatgagagc ttagtacgtg aaacatgaga gcttagtacg tactatcaac
     1741 aggttgaact gctgatcttc agatcggcgc gccggccggc cGAAGATCCT TTGATCTTTT
     1801 CTACGGGGTC TGACGCTCTA TTCAACAAAG CCGCCGTCCC GTCAAGTCAG CGTAAATGGG
     1861 TAGGGGGCTT CAAATCGTCC CCCCATACGA TATAAGTTGT TACTAGTGCT TGGATTCTCA
     1921 CCAATAAAAA ACGCCCGGCG GCAACCGAGC GTTCTGAACA AATCCAGATG GAGTTCTGAG
     1981 GTCATTACTG GATCTATCAA CAGGAGTCCA AGCGAGCTCG ATATCAAATT ACGCCCCGCC
     2041 CTGCCACTCA TCGCAGTACT GTTGTAATTC ATTAAGCATT CTGCCGACAT GGAAGCCATC
     2101 ACAAACGGCA TGATGAACCT GAATCGCCAG CGGCATCAGC ACCTTGTCGC CTTGCGTATA
     2161 ATATTTGCCC ATGGTGAAAA CGGGGGCGAA GAAGTTGTCC ATATTGGCCA CGTTTAAATC
     2221 AAAACTGGTG AAACTCACCC AGGGATTGGC TGAGACGAAA AACATATTCT CAATAAACCC
     2281 TTTAGGGAAA TAGGCCAGGT TTTCACCGTA ACACGCCACA TCTTGCGAAT ATATGTGTAG
     2341 AAACTGCCGG AAATCGTCGT GGTATTCACT CCAGAGCGAT GAAAACGTTT CAGTTTGCTC
     2401 ATGGAAAACG GTGTAACAAG GGTGAACACT ATCCCATATC ACCAGCTCAC CGTCTTTCAT
     2461 TGCCATACGA AATTCCGGAT GAGCATTCAT CAGGCGGGCA AGAATGTGAA TAAAGGCCGG
     2521 ATAAAACTTG TGCTTATTTT TCTTTACGGT CTTTAAAAAG GCCGTAATAT CCAGCTGAAC
     2581 GGTCTGGTTA TAGGTACATT GAGCAACTGA CTGAAATGCC TCAAAATGTT CTTTACGATG
     2641 CCATTGGGAT ATATCAACGG TGGTATATCC AGTGATTTTT TTCTCCATTT TAGCTTCCTT
     2701 AGCTCCTGAA AATCTCGATA ACTCAAAAAA TACGCCCGGT AGTGATCTTA TTTCATTATG
     2761 GTGAAAGTTG GAACCTCTTA CGTGCCGATC AACGTCTCAT TGATACCTGA AACAAAACCC
     2821 ATCGTACGGC CAAGGAAGTC TCCAATAACT GTGATCCACC ACAAGCGCCA GGGTTTTCCC
     2881 AGTCACGACG TTGTAAAACG ACGGCCAGTC ATGCATAATC CGCACGCATC TGGAATAAGG
     2941 AAGTGCCATT CCGCCTGACC TTAGCGTGCG AACAGCACGC TATTGTTGTA TCATTACTCG
     3001 CATCCATTCT CAGGCTGTCT CGTCTCGTCT CCGAGGTCTC AGGAGAATGA GTCAGGGTCA
     3061 CGCGTAGGAC GCGTCGAGTA GGGTTTCTTG TCGACTCCAT GTCAGTTCCG CAGCCACACG
     3121 CCGTGTGAAG CTGGGGAGGT TCATTTGATA TGCCTCCTAA ATTTTTATCT AAAGTGAATT
     3181 TAGGAGGCTT ACTTGTCTGC TTTCTTCATT AGAATCAATC CTTTTTTAAA AGTCAATCCC
     3241 GTTTGTTGAA CTACTCTTTA ATAAAATAAT TTTTCCGTTC CCAATTCCAC ATTGCAATAA
     3301 TAGAAAATCC ATCTTCATCG GCTTTTTCGT CATCATCTGT ATGAATCAAA TCGCCTTCTT
     3361 CTGTGTCATC AAGGTTTAAT TTTTTATGTA TTTCTTTTAA CAAACCACCA TAGGAGATTA
     3421 ACCTTTTACG GTGTAAACCT TCCTCCAAAT CAGACAAACG TTTCAAATTC TTTTCTTCAT
     3481 CATCGGTCAT AAAATCCGTA TCCTTTACAG GATATTTTGC AGTTTCGTCA ATTGCCGATT
     3541 GTATATCCGA TTTATATTTA TTTTTCGGTC GAATCATTTG AACTTTTACA TTTGGATCAT
     3601 AGTCTAATTT CATTGCCTTT TTCCAAAATT GAATCCATTG TTTTTGATTC ACGTAGTTTT
     3661 CTGTATTCTT AAAATAAGTT GGTTCCACAC ATACCAATAC ATGCATGTGC TGATTATAAG
     3721 AATTATCTTT ATTATTTATT GTCACTTCCG TTGCACGCAT AAAACCAACA AGATTTTTAT
     3781 TAATTTTTTT ATATTGCATC ATTCGGCGAA ATCCTTGAGC CATATCTGAC AAACTCTTAT
     3841 TTAATTCTTC GCCATCATAA ACATTTTTAA CTGTTAATGT GAGAAACAAC CAACGAACTG
     3901 TTGGCTTTTG TTTAATAACT TCAGCAACAA CCTTTTGTGA CTGAATGCCA TGTTTCATTG
     3961 CTCTCCTCCA GTTGCACATT GGACAAAGCC TGGATTTACA AAACCACACT CGATACAACT
     4021 TTCTTTCGCC TGTTTCACGA TTTTGTTTAT ACTCTAATAT TTCAGCACAA TCTTTTACTC
     4081 TTTCAGCCTT TTTAAATTCA AGAATATGCA GAAGTTCAAA GTAATCAACA TTAGCGATTT
     4141 TCTTTTCTCT CCATGGCCTC ACTTTTCCAC TTTTTGTCTT GTCCACTAAA ACCCTTGATT
     4201 TTTCATCTGA ATAAATGCTA CTATTAGGAC ACATAATATT AAAAGAAACC CCCATCTATT
     4261 TAGTTATTTG TTTGGTCACT TATAACTTTA ACAGATGGGG TTTTTCTGTG CAACCAATTT
     4321 TAAGGGTTTT CAATACTTTA AAACACATAC ATACCAACAC TTCAACGCAC CTTTCAGCAA
     4381 CTAAAATAAA AATGACGTTA TTTCTATATG TATCAAGAAT AGAAAGAACT CGTTTTTCGC
     4441 TACGCTCAAA ACGCAAAAAA AGCACTCATT CGAGTGCTTT TTCTTATCGC TCCAAATCAT
     4501 GCGATTTTTT CCTCTTTGCT TTTCTTTGCT CACGAAGTTC TCGATCACGC TGCAAAACAT
     4561 CTTGAAGCGA AAAAGTATTC TTCTTTTCTT CCGATCGCTC ATGCTGACGC ACGAAAAGCC
     4621 CTCTAGGCGC ATAGGAACAA CTCCTAAATG CATGTGAGGG GTTTTCTCGT CCATGTGAAC
     4681 AGTCGCATAC GCAATATTTT GTTTCCCATA CTGCATTAAT GAATCGGCCA ACGCGCGGGG
     4741 AGAGGCGGTT TGCGTATTGG GCGCTCTTGC GCTTCCTCGC TCACTGACTC GCTGCGCTCG
     4801 GTCGTTCGGC TGCGGCGAGC GGTATCAGCT CACTCAAAGG CGGTAATACG GTTATCCACA
     4861 GAATCAGGGG CGCTAGCAAG GAGGATCCTT TAACTCTGGC AACCCTCAAA ATTGAATGAG
     4921 ACATGCTACA CCTCCGGATA ATAAATATAT ATAAACGTAT ATAGATTTCA TAAAGTCTAA
     4981 CACACTAGAC TTATTTACTT CGTAATTAAG TCGTTAAACC GTGTGCTCTA CGACCAAAAC
     5041 TATAAAACCT TTAAGAACTT TCTTTTTTTA CAAGAAAAAA GAAATTAGAT AAATCTCTCA
     5101 TATCTTTTAT TCAATAATCG CATCCGATTG CAGTATAAAT TTAACGATCA CTCATCATGT
     5161 TCATATTTAT CAGAGGTCGT GCTATAATTA TACTAATTTT ATAAGGAGGA AAAAATATGG
     5221 GCATTTTTAG TATTTTTGTA ATCAGCACAG TTCATTATCA ACCAAACAAA AAATAAGTGG
     5281 TTATAATGAA TCGTTAATAA GCAAAATTCA TATAACCAAA TTAAAGAGGG TTATAAATGA
     5341 ACGAGAAAAA TATAAAACAC AGTCAAAACT TTATTACTTC AAAACATAAT ATAGATAAAA
     5401 TAATGACAAA TATAAGATTA AATGAACATG ATAATATCTT TGAAATCGGC TCAGGAAAAG
     5461 GCCATTTTAC CCTTGAATTA GTAAAGAGGT GTAATTTCGT AACTGCCATT GAAATAGACC
     5521 ATAAATTATG CAAAACTACA GAAAATAAAC TTGTTGATCA CGATAATTTC CAAGTTTTAA
     5581 ACAAGGATAT ATTGCAGTTT AAATTTCCTA AAAACCAATC CTATAAAATA TATGGTAATA
     5641 TACCTTATAA CATAAGTACG GATATAATAC GCAAAATTGT TTTTGATAGT ATAGCTAATG
     5701 AGATTTATTT AATCGTGGAA TACGGGTTTG CTAAAAGATT ATTAAATACA AAACGCTCAT
     5761 TGGCATTACT TTTAATGGCA GAAGTTGATA TTTCTATATT AAGTATGGTT CCAAGAGAAT
     5821 ATTTTCATCC TAAACCTAAA GTGAATAGCT CACTTATCAG ATTAAGTAGA AAAAAATCAA
     5881 GAATATCACA CAAAGATAAA CAAAAGTATA ATTATTTCGT TATGAAATGG GTTAACAAAG
     5941 AATACAAGAA AATATTTACA AAAAATCAAT TTAACAATTC CTTAAAACAT GCAGGAATTG
     6001 ACGATTTAAA CAATATTAGC TTTGAACAAT TCTTATCTCT TTTCAATAGC TATAAATTAT
     6061 TTAATAAGTA AGCTTGTTAA GGGATGCATA AACTGCATCC CTTAACTTGT TTTTCGTGTG
     6121 CCTATTTTTT GTGAATCGAT TATGTCTTTT GCGCAGTCGG CCGCTATACC CTCGTCTCAA
     6181 CCAAAGCAAT CAACCCATCA ACCACCTGGT CGTTGGGATT GTCCTGACCG AAGCGGGACA
     6241 GGTCCACGAG CAGGCAATGC TTGTTGGGCA TGGTGAGGTG GATGTCTTTC ACTTCCGGCA
     6301 CGCAGCCGAG GACTTTTTGC GCCATATCGT AAAGTGTGTG CTGAACGGAT TCGCTTTCGT
     6361 GTTCAGCGAA AGAGGCGAGA AGGAGATTCC ttaagaccca ctttcacatt taagttgttt
     6421 ttctaatccg catatgatca attcaaggcc gaataagaag gctggctctg caccttggtg
     6481 atcaaataat tcgatagctt gtcgtaataa tggcggcata ctatcagtag taggtgtttc
     6541 cctttcttct ttagcgactt gatgctcttg atcttccaat acgcaaccta aagtaaaatg
     6601 ccccacagcg ctgagtgcat ataatgcatt ctctagtgaa aaaccttgtt ggcataaaaa
     6661 ggctaattga ttttcgagag tttcatactg tttttctgta ggccgtgtac ctaaatgtac
     6721 ttttgctcca tcgcgatgac ttagtaaagc acatctaaaa cttttagcgt tattacgtaa
     6781 aaaatcttgc cagctttccc cttctaaagg gcaaaagtga gtatggtgcc tatctaacat
     6841 ctcaatggct aaggcgtcga gcaaagcccg cttatttttt acatgccaat acaatgtagg
     6901 ctgctctaca cctagcttct gggcgagttt acgggttgtt aaaccttcga ttccgacctc
     6961 attaagcagc tctaatgcgc tgttaatcac tttactttta tctaatctag acatcatGGA
     7021 GCCTACCTCC CTTTAGTCTT ATCGCTGGCA ACTGGATTTT TATAAGTAAG TAAGGAGAAA
     7081 GCAGTCACTT TCCCCTTACT TTAAATATGA TTCAACTata ttgaaagatc atgatcccta
     7141 tcagtgatag agaagttgtc atccctatca gtgatagaga taaaatagat ttacaaaaga
     7201 ttcggaggtt ttttaacATG ggttctcacc accaccacca tcacACGGCG ACTACGACGA
//
