# Supplementary material for: A genetic platform for a biocementation bacterium
Source: bioRxiv preprint, doi:10.64898/2025.12.05.692644, version 1 (2025-12-06)
Supplement: Plasmid Sequences [file 692644_file03.zip › Sporosarcina Plasmid Vectors/Promoter library variant plasmids/pGLU_511_3.gb]

LOCUS       pGLU_511_3              7260 bp ds-DNA     circular     02-DEC-2025
DEFINITION  .
FEATURES             Location/Qualifiers
     prokaryote t... 703..760
                     /label="TAmarelleT7"
                     /ApEinfo_revcolor="#f58a5e"
                     /ApEinfo_fwdcolor="#f58a5e"
     miscellaneous   774..1019
                     /label="oriT"
                     /ApEinfo_revcolor="#84b0dc"
                     /ApEinfo_fwdcolor="#84b0dc"
     miscellaneous   1043..1082
                     /label="UNSX"
                     /ApEinfo_revcolor="#9eafd2"
                     /ApEinfo_fwdcolor="#9eafd2"
     prokaryote p... 1083..1114
                     /label="L2U8H11"
                     /ApEinfo_revcolor="#75c6a9"
                     /ApEinfo_fwdcolor="#75c6a9"
     primer_bind     complement(1167..1187)
                     /label="M13-rev"
                     /ApEinfo_revcolor="#85dae9"
                     /ApEinfo_fwdcolor="#85dae9"
     primer_bind     complement(1171..1187)
                     /label="M13 rev"
                     /ApEinfo_revcolor="#c7b0e3"
                     /ApEinfo_fwdcolor="#c7b0e3"
     ori             1377..1765
                     /label="R6K ORI"
                     /ApEinfo_revcolor="#85dae9"
                     /ApEinfo_fwdcolor="#85dae9"
     terminator      1914..2008
                     /label="lambda t0 terminator"
                     /ApEinfo_revcolor="#faac61"
                     /ApEinfo_fwdcolor="#faac61"
     CDS             complement(2029..2688)
                     /label="cat"
                     /ApEinfo_revcolor="#ffef86"
                     /ApEinfo_fwdcolor="#ffef86"
     promoter        complement(2689..2791)
                     /label="Pcat"
                     /ApEinfo_revcolor="#9eafd2"
                     /ApEinfo_fwdcolor="#9eafd2"
     primer_bind     2892..2909
                     /label="M13-fwd"
                     /ApEinfo_revcolor="#85dae9"
                     /ApEinfo_fwdcolor="#85dae9"
     primer_bind     2893..2909
                     /label="M13 fwd"
                     /ApEinfo_revcolor="#d59687"
                     /ApEinfo_fwdcolor="#d59687"
     prokaryote t... 2962..2991
                     /label="L2U5H11"
                     /ApEinfo_revcolor="#f8d3a9"
                     /ApEinfo_fwdcolor="#f8d3a9"
     miscellaneous   2992..3031
                     /label="UNS1"
                     /ApEinfo_revcolor="#9eafd2"
                     /ApEinfo_fwdcolor="#9eafd2"
     spacer          2992..3031
                     /label="UNS_1"
                     /ApEinfo_revcolor="#c6c9d1"
                     /ApEinfo_fwdcolor="#c6c9d1"
     misc_feature    3055..3084
                     /label="F primer binding"
                     /ApEinfo_revcolor="#d6b295"
                     /ApEinfo_fwdcolor="#d6b295"
     Primer site     3055..3084
                     /label="F-skpp-asm-15-mer-2x"
                     /ApEinfo_revcolor="#f58a5e"
                     /ApEinfo_fwdcolor="#f58a5e"
     ORI barcode     3055..3134
                     /label="ORI_BC_30"
                     /ApEinfo_revcolor="#faac61"
                     /ApEinfo_fwdcolor="#faac61"
     Barcode         3085..3104
                     /label="BC.0030"
                     /ApEinfo_revcolor="#c6c9d1"
                     /ApEinfo_fwdcolor="#c6c9d1"
     Primer site     3105..3134
                     /label="R-skpp-asm-15-mer-2x"
                     /ApEinfo_revcolor="#f58a5e"
                     /ApEinfo_fwdcolor="#f58a5e"
     misc_feature    complement(3105..3134)
                     /label="R primer binding"
                     /ApEinfo_revcolor="#d6b295"
                     /ApEinfo_fwdcolor="#d6b295"
     ORI             3139..4870
                     /label="pTHT15 ORI"
                     /ApEinfo_revcolor="#f58a5e"
                     /ApEinfo_fwdcolor="#f58a5e"
     prokaryote p... 4884..5335
                     /label="PermC"
                     /ApEinfo_revcolor="#faac61"
                     /ApEinfo_fwdcolor="#faac61"
     RBS             5204..5214
                     /label="bsRBS"
                     /ApEinfo_revcolor="#b7e6d7"
                     /ApEinfo_fwdcolor="#b7e6d7"
     CDS             5337..6071
                     /label="ermC"
                     /ApEinfo_revcolor="#ffef86"
                     /ApEinfo_fwdcolor="#ffef86"
     prokaryote t... 6076..6161
                     /label="TermC"
                     /ApEinfo_revcolor="#f8d3a9"
                     /ApEinfo_fwdcolor="#f8d3a9"
     misc_feature    6170..6209
                     /label="UNS_8"
                     /ApEinfo_revcolor="#c6c9d1"
                     /ApEinfo_fwdcolor="#c6c9d1"
     prokaryote t... complement(6210..6390)
                     /label="TAmarelleT9"
                     /ApEinfo_revcolor="#f58a5e"
                     /ApEinfo_fwdcolor="#f58a5e"
     misc_feature    complement(6394..7017)
                     /label="tetR"
                     /ApEinfo_revcolor="#f58a5e"
                     /ApEinfo_fwdcolor="#f58a5e"
     prokaryote p... 7018..7117
                     /label="P0-2"
                     /ApEinfo_revcolor="#f58a5e"
                     /ApEinfo_fwdcolor="#f58a5e"
     prokaryote p... 7118..7217
                     /label="P3_n"
                     /ApEinfo_revcolor="#f58a5e"
                     /ApEinfo_fwdcolor="#f58a5e"
     prokaryote p... 7118..7217
                     /label="P3"
                     /ApEinfo_revcolor="#f58a5e"
                     /ApEinfo_fwdcolor="#f58a5e"
     NGS barcode     7245..7259
                     /label="Barcode 3"
                     /ApEinfo_revcolor="#faac61"
                     /ApEinfo_fwdcolor="#faac61"
     CDS             7260..698
                     /label="mScarlet-I"
                     /ApEinfo_revcolor="#ffef86"
                     /ApEinfo_fwdcolor="#ffef86"
ORIGIN
        1 TGGTGAGTAA GGGTGAAGCC GTGATTAAAG AGTTCATGCG CTTCAAAGTG CATATGGAGG
       61 GCTCAATGAA CGGCCATGAA TTTGAAATTG AAGGTGAAGG AGAAGGCCGT CCGTATGAGG
      121 GCACCCAGAC CGCCAAACTG AAAGTCACAA AGGGTGGCCC GCTGCCGTTT TCGTGGGATA
      181 TTTTATCCCC TCAATTCATG TACGGCAGCC GGGCGTTTAT TAAACACCCG GCGGATATCC
      241 CGGATTACTA TAAGCAATCT TTTCCAGAAG GCTTTAAATG GGAGCGCGTG ATGAATTTTG
      301 AAGACGGAGG TGCTGTTACC GTGACCCAGG ACACGAGCTT AGAAGACGGT ACCTTGATCT
      361 ATAAGGTAAA GCTGCGTGGT ACCAATTTCC CGCCGGATGG GCCAGTTATG CAGAAAAAGA
      421 CTATGGGCTG GGAAGCATCG ACGGAGCGTC TTTACCCCGA AGACGGCGTC CTGAAAGGCG
      481 ATATTAAAAT GGCCCTGCGA CTGAAAGACG GCGGTCGCTA CCTTGCAGAT TTCAAAACAA
      541 CGTATAAAGC GAAAAAACCT GTGCAGATGC CCGGGGCGTA CAACGTTGAT CGCAAACTAG
      601 ATATCACTTC ACACAACGAA GATTACACGG TAGTCGAACA GTATGAACGT AGCGAGGGGC
      661 GCCATAGCAC CGGAGGCATG GATGAACTCT ATAAATAAGC TTCGCTCGTG CTCGCCGCGA
      721 CCTTCCTCTT CATGCACCTC TTCGGCATCG GGCTGCACAA CGCTACAGAG GAGCTTTTCC
      781 GCTGCATAAC CCTGCTTCGG GGTCATTATA GCGATTTTTT CGGTATATCC ATCCTTTTTC
      841 GCACGATATA CAGGATTTTG CCAAAGGGTT CGTGTAGACT TTCCTTGGTG TATCCAACGG
      901 CGTCAGCCGG GCAGGATAGG TGAAGTAGGC CCACCCGCGA GCGGGTGTTC CTTCTTCACT
      961 GTCCCTTATT CGCACCTGGC GGTGCTCAAC GGGAATCCTG CTCTGCGAGG CTGGCCGTAC
     1021 GCTAGGTATA CTTGAGACCA CCCCAGGATA CATAGATTAC CACAACTCCG AGCCCTTCCA
     1081 CCTAGCGTGC TAACCACGCA CGCTATTGTT GTATAGGCTA GGTGGAGGCT CAGTGATGAT
     1141 AAGTCTGCGA TGGTGGATGC ATGTGTCATG GTCATAGCTG TTTCCTGTGT GAAATTGTTA
     1201 TCCGCTCAGA GGGCACAATC CTATTCCGCG CTATCCGACA ATCTCCAAGA CATTAGGTGG
     1261 AGTTCAGTTC GGCGTATGGC ATATGTCGCT GGAAAGAACA TGTGAGCAAA AGGCCAGCAA
     1321 AAGGCCAGGA ACCGTAAAAA GGCCGCGTTG CTGGCGTTac agctgggcgc gccccatgtc
     1381 agccgttaag tgttcctgtg tcactcaaaa ttgctttgag aggctctaag ggcttctcag
     1441 tgcgttacat ccctggcttg ttgtccacaa ccgttaaacc ttaaaggctt taaaagcctt
     1501 atatattctt ttttttctta taaaacttaa aaccttagag gctatttaag ttgctgattt
     1561 atattaattt tattgttcaa acatgagagc ttagtacgtg aaacatgaga gcttagtacg
     1621 ttagccatga gagcttagta cgttagccat gagggtttag ttcgttaaac atgagagctt
     1681 agtacgttaa acatgagagc ttagtacgtg aaacatgaga gcttagtacg tactatcaac
     1741 aggttgaact gctgatcttc agatcggcgc gccggccggc cGAAGATCCT TTGATCTTTT
     1801 CTACGGGGTC TGACGCTCTA TTCAACAAAG CCGCCGTCCC GTCAAGTCAG CGTAAATGGG
     1861 TAGGGGGCTT CAAATCGTCC CCCCATACGA TATAAGTTGT TACTAGTGCT TGGATTCTCA
     1921 CCAATAAAAA ACGCCCGGCG GCAACCGAGC GTTCTGAACA AATCCAGATG GAGTTCTGAG
     1981 GTCATTACTG GATCTATCAA CAGGAGTCCA AGCGAGCTCG ATATCAAATT ACGCCCCGCC
     2041 CTGCCACTCA TCGCAGTACT GTTGTAATTC ATTAAGCATT CTGCCGACAT GGAAGCCATC
     2101 ACAAACGGCA TGATGAACCT GAATCGCCAG CGGCATCAGC ACCTTGTCGC CTTGCGTATA
     2161 ATATTTGCCC ATGGTGAAAA CGGGGGCGAA GAAGTTGTCC ATATTGGCCA CGTTTAAATC
     2221 AAAACTGGTG AAACTCACCC AGGGATTGGC TGAGACGAAA AACATATTCT CAATAAACCC
     2281 TTTAGGGAAA TAGGCCAGGT TTTCACCGTA ACACGCCACA TCTTGCGAAT ATATGTGTAG
     2341 AAACTGCCGG AAATCGTCGT GGTATTCACT CCAGAGCGAT GAAAACGTTT CAGTTTGCTC
     2401 ATGGAAAACG GTGTAACAAG GGTGAACACT ATCCCATATC ACCAGCTCAC CGTCTTTCAT
     2461 TGCCATACGA AATTCCGGAT GAGCATTCAT CAGGCGGGCA AGAATGTGAA TAAAGGCCGG
     2521 ATAAAACTTG TGCTTATTTT TCTTTACGGT CTTTAAAAAG GCCGTAATAT CCAGCTGAAC
     2581 GGTCTGGTTA TAGGTACATT GAGCAACTGA CTGAAATGCC TCAAAATGTT CTTTACGATG
     2641 CCATTGGGAT ATATCAACGG TGGTATATCC AGTGATTTTT TTCTCCATTT TAGCTTCCTT
     2701 AGCTCCTGAA AATCTCGATA ACTCAAAAAA TACGCCCGGT AGTGATCTTA TTTCATTATG
     2761 GTGAAAGTTG GAACCTCTTA CGTGCCGATC AACGTCTCAT TGATACCTGA AACAAAACCC
     2821 ATCGTACGGC CAAGGAAGTC TCCAATAACT GTGATCCACC ACAAGCGCCA GGGTTTTCCC
     2881 AGTCACGACG TTGTAAAACG ACGGCCAGTC ATGCATAATC CGCACGCATC TGGAATAAGG
     2941 AAGTGCCATT CCGCCTGACC TTAGCGTGCG AACAGCACGC TATTGTTGTA TCATTACTCG
     3001 CATCCATTCT CAGGCTGTCT CGTCTCGTCT CCGAGGTCTC AGGAGAATGA GTCAGGGTCA
     3061 CGCGTAGGAC GCGTCGAGTA GGGTTTCTTG TCGACTCCAT GTCAGTTCCG CAGCCACACG
     3121 CCGTGTGAAG CTGGGGAGGT TCATTTGATA TGCCTCCTAA ATTTTTATCT AAAGTGAATT
     3181 TAGGAGGCTT ACTTGTCTGC TTTCTTCATT AGAATCAATC CTTTTTTAAA AGTCAATCCC
     3241 GTTTGTTGAA CTACTCTTTA ATAAAATAAT TTTTCCGTTC CCAATTCCAC ATTGCAATAA
     3301 TAGAAAATCC ATCTTCATCG GCTTTTTCGT CATCATCTGT ATGAATCAAA TCGCCTTCTT
     3361 CTGTGTCATC AAGGTTTAAT TTTTTATGTA TTTCTTTTAA CAAACCACCA TAGGAGATTA
     3421 ACCTTTTACG GTGTAAACCT TCCTCCAAAT CAGACAAACG TTTCAAATTC TTTTCTTCAT
     3481 CATCGGTCAT AAAATCCGTA TCCTTTACAG GATATTTTGC AGTTTCGTCA ATTGCCGATT
     3541 GTATATCCGA TTTATATTTA TTTTTCGGTC GAATCATTTG AACTTTTACA TTTGGATCAT
     3601 AGTCTAATTT CATTGCCTTT TTCCAAAATT GAATCCATTG TTTTTGATTC ACGTAGTTTT
     3661 CTGTATTCTT AAAATAAGTT GGTTCCACAC ATACCAATAC ATGCATGTGC TGATTATAAG
     3721 AATTATCTTT ATTATTTATT GTCACTTCCG TTGCACGCAT AAAACCAACA AGATTTTTAT
     3781 TAATTTTTTT ATATTGCATC ATTCGGCGAA ATCCTTGAGC CATATCTGAC AAACTCTTAT
     3841 TTAATTCTTC GCCATCATAA ACATTTTTAA CTGTTAATGT GAGAAACAAC CAACGAACTG
     3901 TTGGCTTTTG TTTAATAACT TCAGCAACAA CCTTTTGTGA CTGAATGCCA TGTTTCATTG
     3961 CTCTCCTCCA GTTGCACATT GGACAAAGCC TGGATTTACA AAACCACACT CGATACAACT
     4021 TTCTTTCGCC TGTTTCACGA TTTTGTTTAT ACTCTAATAT TTCAGCACAA TCTTTTACTC
     4081 TTTCAGCCTT TTTAAATTCA AGAATATGCA GAAGTTCAAA GTAATCAACA TTAGCGATTT
     4141 TCTTTTCTCT CCATGGCCTC ACTTTTCCAC TTTTTGTCTT GTCCACTAAA ACCCTTGATT
     4201 TTTCATCTGA ATAAATGCTA CTATTAGGAC ACATAATATT AAAAGAAACC CCCATCTATT
     4261 TAGTTATTTG TTTGGTCACT TATAACTTTA ACAGATGGGG TTTTTCTGTG CAACCAATTT
     4321 TAAGGGTTTT CAATACTTTA AAACACATAC ATACCAACAC TTCAACGCAC CTTTCAGCAA
     4381 CTAAAATAAA AATGACGTTA TTTCTATATG TATCAAGAAT AGAAAGAACT CGTTTTTCGC
     4441 TACGCTCAAA ACGCAAAAAA AGCACTCATT CGAGTGCTTT TTCTTATCGC TCCAAATCAT
     4501 GCGATTTTTT CCTCTTTGCT TTTCTTTGCT CACGAAGTTC TCGATCACGC TGCAAAACAT
     4561 CTTGAAGCGA AAAAGTATTC TTCTTTTCTT CCGATCGCTC ATGCTGACGC ACGAAAAGCC
     4621 CTCTAGGCGC ATAGGAACAA CTCCTAAATG CATGTGAGGG GTTTTCTCGT CCATGTGAAC
     4681 AGTCGCATAC GCAATATTTT GTTTCCCATA CTGCATTAAT GAATCGGCCA ACGCGCGGGG
     4741 AGAGGCGGTT TGCGTATTGG GCGCTCTTGC GCTTCCTCGC TCACTGACTC GCTGCGCTCG
     4801 GTCGTTCGGC TGCGGCGAGC GGTATCAGCT CACTCAAAGG CGGTAATACG GTTATCCACA
     4861 GAATCAGGGG CGCTAGCAAG GAGGATCCTT TAACTCTGGC AACCCTCAAA ATTGAATGAG
     4921 ACATGCTACA CCTCCGGATA ATAAATATAT ATAAACGTAT ATAGATTTCA TAAAGTCTAA
     4981 CACACTAGAC TTATTTACTT CGTAATTAAG TCGTTAAACC GTGTGCTCTA CGACCAAAAC
     5041 TATAAAACCT TTAAGAACTT TCTTTTTTTA CAAGAAAAAA GAAATTAGAT AAATCTCTCA
     5101 TATCTTTTAT TCAATAATCG CATCCGATTG CAGTATAAAT TTAACGATCA CTCATCATGT
     5161 TCATATTTAT CAGAGGTCGT GCTATAATTA TACTAATTTT ATAAGGAGGA AAAAATATGG
     5221 GCATTTTTAG TATTTTTGTA ATCAGCACAG TTCATTATCA ACCAAACAAA AAATAAGTGG
     5281 TTATAATGAA TCGTTAATAA GCAAAATTCA TATAACCAAA TTAAAGAGGG TTATAAATGA
     5341 ACGAGAAAAA TATAAAACAC AGTCAAAACT TTATTACTTC AAAACATAAT ATAGATAAAA
     5401 TAATGACAAA TATAAGATTA AATGAACATG ATAATATCTT TGAAATCGGC TCAGGAAAAG
     5461 GCCATTTTAC CCTTGAATTA GTAAAGAGGT GTAATTTCGT AACTGCCATT GAAATAGACC
     5521 ATAAATTATG CAAAACTACA GAAAATAAAC TTGTTGATCA CGATAATTTC CAAGTTTTAA
     5581 ACAAGGATAT ATTGCAGTTT AAATTTCCTA AAAACCAATC CTATAAAATA TATGGTAATA
     5641 TACCTTATAA CATAAGTACG GATATAATAC GCAAAATTGT TTTTGATAGT ATAGCTAATG
     5701 AGATTTATTT AATCGTGGAA TACGGGTTTG CTAAAAGATT ATTAAATACA AAACGCTCAT
     5761 TGGCATTACT TTTAATGGCA GAAGTTGATA TTTCTATATT AAGTATGGTT CCAAGAGAAT
     5821 ATTTTCATCC TAAACCTAAA GTGAATAGCT CACTTATCAG ATTAAGTAGA AAAAAATCAA
     5881 GAATATCACA CAAAGATAAA CAAAAGTATA ATTATTTCGT TATGAAATGG GTTAACAAAG
     5941 AATACAAGAA AATATTTACA AAAAATCAAT TTAACAATTC CTTAAAACAT GCAGGAATTG
     6001 ACGATTTAAA CAATATTAGC TTTGAACAAT TCTTATCTCT TTTCAATAGC TATAAATTAT
     6061 TTAATAAGTA AGCTTGTTAA GGGATGCATA AACTGCATCC CTTAACTTGT TTTTCGTGTG
     6121 CCTATTTTTT GTGAATCGAT TATGTCTTTT GCGCAGTCGG CCGCTATACC CTCGTCTCAA
     6181 CCAAAGCAAT CAACCCATCA ACCACCTGGT CGTTGGGATT GTCCTGACCG AAGCGGGACA
     6241 GGTCCACGAG CAGGCAATGC TTGTTGGGCA TGGTGAGGTG GATGTCTTTC ACTTCCGGCA
     6301 CGCAGCCGAG GACTTTTTGC GCCATATCGT AAAGTGTGTG CTGAACGGAT TCGCTTTCGT
     6361 GTTCAGCGAA AGAGGCGAGA AGGAGATTCC ttaagaccca ctttcacatt taagttgttt
     6421 ttctaatccg catatgatca attcaaggcc gaataagaag gctggctctg caccttggtg
     6481 atcaaataat tcgatagctt gtcgtaataa tggcggcata ctatcagtag taggtgtttc
     6541 cctttcttct ttagcgactt gatgctcttg atcttccaat acgcaaccta aagtaaaatg
     6601 ccccacagcg ctgagtgcat ataatgcatt ctctagtgaa aaaccttgtt ggcataaaaa
     6661 ggctaattga ttttcgagag tttcatactg tttttctgta ggccgtgtac ctaaatgtac
     6721 ttttgctcca tcgcgatgac ttagtaaagc acatctaaaa cttttagcgt tattacgtaa
     6781 aaaatcttgc cagctttccc cttctaaagg gcaaaagtga gtatggtgcc tatctaacat
     6841 ctcaatggct aaggcgtcga gcaaagcccg cttatttttt acatgccaat acaatgtagg
     6901 ctgctctaca cctagcttct gggcgagttt acgggttgtt aaaccttcga ttccgacctc
     6961 attaagcagc tctaatgcgc tgttaatcac tttactttta tctaatctag acatcatAAG
     7021 TAGACTGTTG CGCGTTGGGG GTAGCGCCGG CTAACAAAGA CGCCTGGTAC AGCAGGAGTA
     7081 TCAAACCCGT ACAAAGGCAA CATCCTCACT TCGGTGAaat atattgaaag atcatgacgt
     7141 tatgctatac tgaaacagtt gtcaaaattg catatacgtg taaaatagat ttacaaaaga
     7201 ttcggaggtt ttttaacATG ggttctcacc accaccacca tcacACAACA GGCACAACTA
//
