# Supplementary material for: A genetic platform for a biocementation bacterium
Source: bioRxiv preprint, doi:10.64898/2025.12.05.692644, version 1 (2025-12-06)
Supplement: Plasmid Sequences [file 692644_file03.zip › Sporosarcina Plasmid Vectors/Promoter library variant plasmids/pGLU_511_58.gb]

LOCUS       pGLU_511_58             7260 bp ds-DNA     circular     02-DEC-2025
DEFINITION  .
FEATURES             Location/Qualifiers
     prokaryote t... 703..760
                     /label="TAmarelleT7"
                     /ApEinfo_revcolor="#f58a5e"
                     /ApEinfo_fwdcolor="#f58a5e"
     miscellaneous   774..1019
                     /label="oriT"
                     /ApEinfo_revcolor="#84b0dc"
                     /ApEinfo_fwdcolor="#84b0dc"
     miscellaneous   1043..1082
                     /label="UNSX"
                     /ApEinfo_revcolor="#9eafd2"
                     /ApEinfo_fwdcolor="#9eafd2"
     prokaryote p... 1083..1114
                     /label="L2U8H11"
                     /ApEinfo_revcolor="#75c6a9"
                     /ApEinfo_fwdcolor="#75c6a9"
     primer_bind     complement(1167..1187)
                     /label="M13-rev"
                     /ApEinfo_revcolor="#85dae9"
                     /ApEinfo_fwdcolor="#85dae9"
     primer_bind     complement(1171..1187)
                     /label="M13 rev"
                     /ApEinfo_revcolor="#c7b0e3"
                     /ApEinfo_fwdcolor="#c7b0e3"
     ori             1377..1765
                     /label="R6K ORI"
                     /ApEinfo_revcolor="#85dae9"
                     /ApEinfo_fwdcolor="#85dae9"
     terminator      1914..2008
                     /label="lambda t0 terminator"
                     /ApEinfo_revcolor="#faac61"
                     /ApEinfo_fwdcolor="#faac61"
     CDS             complement(2029..2688)
                     /label="cat"
                     /ApEinfo_revcolor="#ffef86"
                     /ApEinfo_fwdcolor="#ffef86"
     promoter        complement(2689..2791)
                     /label="Pcat"
                     /ApEinfo_revcolor="#9eafd2"
                     /ApEinfo_fwdcolor="#9eafd2"
     primer_bind     2892..2909
                     /label="M13-fwd"
                     /ApEinfo_revcolor="#85dae9"
                     /ApEinfo_fwdcolor="#85dae9"
     primer_bind     2893..2909
                     /label="M13 fwd"
                     /ApEinfo_revcolor="#d59687"
                     /ApEinfo_fwdcolor="#d59687"
     prokaryote t... 2962..2991
                     /label="L2U5H11"
                     /ApEinfo_revcolor="#f8d3a9"
                     /ApEinfo_fwdcolor="#f8d3a9"
     spacer          2992..3031
                     /label="UNS_1"
                     /ApEinfo_revcolor="#c6c9d1"
                     /ApEinfo_fwdcolor="#c6c9d1"
     miscellaneous   2992..3031
                     /label="UNS1"
                     /ApEinfo_revcolor="#9eafd2"
                     /ApEinfo_fwdcolor="#9eafd2"
     Primer site     3055..3084
                     /label="F-skpp-asm-15-mer-2x"
                     /ApEinfo_revcolor="#f58a5e"
                     /ApEinfo_fwdcolor="#f58a5e"
     misc_feature    3055..3084
                     /label="F primer binding"
                     /ApEinfo_revcolor="#d6b295"
                     /ApEinfo_fwdcolor="#d6b295"
     ORI barcode     3055..3134
                     /label="ORI_BC_30"
                     /ApEinfo_revcolor="#faac61"
                     /ApEinfo_fwdcolor="#faac61"
     Barcode         3085..3104
                     /label="BC.0030"
                     /ApEinfo_revcolor="#c6c9d1"
                     /ApEinfo_fwdcolor="#c6c9d1"
     Primer site     3105..3134
                     /label="R-skpp-asm-15-mer-2x"
                     /ApEinfo_revcolor="#f58a5e"
                     /ApEinfo_fwdcolor="#f58a5e"
     misc_feature    complement(3105..3134)
                     /label="R primer binding"
                     /ApEinfo_revcolor="#d6b295"
                     /ApEinfo_fwdcolor="#d6b295"
     ORI             3139..4870
                     /label="pTHT15 ORI"
                     /ApEinfo_revcolor="#f58a5e"
                     /ApEinfo_fwdcolor="#f58a5e"
     prokaryote p... 4884..5335
                     /label="PermC"
                     /ApEinfo_revcolor="#faac61"
                     /ApEinfo_fwdcolor="#faac61"
     RBS             5204..5214
                     /label="bsRBS"
                     /ApEinfo_revcolor="#b7e6d7"
                     /ApEinfo_fwdcolor="#b7e6d7"
     CDS             5337..6071
                     /label="ermC"
                     /ApEinfo_revcolor="#ffef86"
                     /ApEinfo_fwdcolor="#ffef86"
     prokaryote t... 6076..6161
                     /label="TermC"
                     /ApEinfo_revcolor="#f8d3a9"
                     /ApEinfo_fwdcolor="#f8d3a9"
     misc_feature    6170..6209
                     /label="UNS_8"
                     /ApEinfo_revcolor="#c6c9d1"
                     /ApEinfo_fwdcolor="#c6c9d1"
     prokaryote t... complement(6210..6390)
                     /label="TAmarelleT9"
                     /ApEinfo_revcolor="#f58a5e"
                     /ApEinfo_fwdcolor="#f58a5e"
     misc_feature    complement(6394..7017)
                     /label="tetR"
                     /ApEinfo_revcolor="#f58a5e"
                     /ApEinfo_fwdcolor="#f58a5e"
     prokaryote p... 7018..7117
                     /label="P19"
                     /ApEinfo_revcolor="#f58a5e"
                     /ApEinfo_fwdcolor="#f58a5e"
     prokaryote p... 7118..7217
                     /label="P3_dcp"
                     /ApEinfo_revcolor="#f58a5e"
                     /ApEinfo_fwdcolor="#f58a5e"
     misc_feature    7131..7149
                     /label="Tet Operator"
                     /ApEinfo_revcolor="#84b0dc"
                     /ApEinfo_fwdcolor="#84b0dc"
     misc_feature    7158..7176
                     /label="Tet Operator"
                     /ApEinfo_revcolor="#84b0dc"
                     /ApEinfo_fwdcolor="#84b0dc"
     misc_feature    7182..7200
                     /label="Tet Operator"
                     /ApEinfo_revcolor="#84b0dc"
                     /ApEinfo_fwdcolor="#84b0dc"
     NGS barcode     7245..7259
                     /label="Barcode 58"
                     /ApEinfo_revcolor="#faac61"
                     /ApEinfo_fwdcolor="#faac61"
     CDS             7260..698
                     /label="mScarlet-I"
                     /ApEinfo_revcolor="#ffef86"
                     /ApEinfo_fwdcolor="#ffef86"
ORIGIN
        1 TGGTGAGTAA GGGTGAAGCC GTGATTAAAG AGTTCATGCG CTTCAAAGTG CATATGGAGG
       61 GCTCAATGAA CGGCCATGAA TTTGAAATTG AAGGTGAAGG AGAAGGCCGT CCGTATGAGG
      121 GCACCCAGAC CGCCAAACTG AAAGTCACAA AGGGTGGCCC GCTGCCGTTT TCGTGGGATA
      181 TTTTATCCCC TCAATTCATG TACGGCAGCC GGGCGTTTAT TAAACACCCG GCGGATATCC
      241 CGGATTACTA TAAGCAATCT TTTCCAGAAG GCTTTAAATG GGAGCGCGTG ATGAATTTTG
      301 AAGACGGAGG TGCTGTTACC GTGACCCAGG ACACGAGCTT AGAAGACGGT ACCTTGATCT
      361 ATAAGGTAAA GCTGCGTGGT ACCAATTTCC CGCCGGATGG GCCAGTTATG CAGAAAAAGA
      421 CTATGGGCTG GGAAGCATCG ACGGAGCGTC TTTACCCCGA AGACGGCGTC CTGAAAGGCG
      481 ATATTAAAAT GGCCCTGCGA CTGAAAGACG GCGGTCGCTA CCTTGCAGAT TTCAAAACAA
      541 CGTATAAAGC GAAAAAACCT GTGCAGATGC CCGGGGCGTA CAACGTTGAT CGCAAACTAG
      601 ATATCACTTC ACACAACGAA GATTACACGG TAGTCGAACA GTATGAACGT AGCGAGGGGC
      661 GCCATAGCAC CGGAGGCATG GATGAACTCT ATAAATAAGC TTCGCTCGTG CTCGCCGCGA
      721 CCTTCCTCTT CATGCACCTC TTCGGCATCG GGCTGCACAA CGCTACAGAG GAGCTTTTCC
      781 GCTGCATAAC CCTGCTTCGG GGTCATTATA GCGATTTTTT CGGTATATCC ATCCTTTTTC
      841 GCACGATATA CAGGATTTTG CCAAAGGGTT CGTGTAGACT TTCCTTGGTG TATCCAACGG
      901 CGTCAGCCGG GCAGGATAGG TGAAGTAGGC CCACCCGCGA GCGGGTGTTC CTTCTTCACT
      961 GTCCCTTATT CGCACCTGGC GGTGCTCAAC GGGAATCCTG CTCTGCGAGG CTGGCCGTAC
     1021 GCTAGGTATA CTTGAGACCA CCCCAGGATA CATAGATTAC CACAACTCCG AGCCCTTCCA
     1081 CCTAGCGTGC TAACCACGCA CGCTATTGTT GTATAGGCTA GGTGGAGGCT CAGTGATGAT
     1141 AAGTCTGCGA TGGTGGATGC ATGTGTCATG GTCATAGCTG TTTCCTGTGT GAAATTGTTA
     1201 TCCGCTCAGA GGGCACAATC CTATTCCGCG CTATCCGACA ATCTCCAAGA CATTAGGTGG
     1261 AGTTCAGTTC GGCGTATGGC ATATGTCGCT GGAAAGAACA TGTGAGCAAA AGGCCAGCAA
     1321 AAGGCCAGGA ACCGTAAAAA GGCCGCGTTG CTGGCGTTac agctgggcgc gccccatgtc
     1381 agccgttaag tgttcctgtg tcactcaaaa ttgctttgag aggctctaag ggcttctcag
     1441 tgcgttacat ccctggcttg ttgtccacaa ccgttaaacc ttaaaggctt taaaagcctt
     1501 atatattctt ttttttctta taaaacttaa aaccttagag gctatttaag ttgctgattt
     1561 atattaattt tattgttcaa acatgagagc ttagtacgtg aaacatgaga gcttagtacg
     1621 ttagccatga gagcttagta cgttagccat gagggtttag ttcgttaaac atgagagctt
     1681 agtacgttaa acatgagagc ttagtacgtg aaacatgaga gcttagtacg tactatcaac
     1741 aggttgaact gctgatcttc agatcggcgc gccggccggc cGAAGATCCT TTGATCTTTT
     1801 CTACGGGGTC TGACGCTCTA TTCAACAAAG CCGCCGTCCC GTCAAGTCAG CGTAAATGGG
     1861 TAGGGGGCTT CAAATCGTCC CCCCATACGA TATAAGTTGT TACTAGTGCT TGGATTCTCA
     1921 CCAATAAAAA ACGCCCGGCG GCAACCGAGC GTTCTGAACA AATCCAGATG GAGTTCTGAG
     1981 GTCATTACTG GATCTATCAA CAGGAGTCCA AGCGAGCTCG ATATCAAATT ACGCCCCGCC
     2041 CTGCCACTCA TCGCAGTACT GTTGTAATTC ATTAAGCATT CTGCCGACAT GGAAGCCATC
     2101 ACAAACGGCA TGATGAACCT GAATCGCCAG CGGCATCAGC ACCTTGTCGC CTTGCGTATA
     2161 ATATTTGCCC ATGGTGAAAA CGGGGGCGAA GAAGTTGTCC ATATTGGCCA CGTTTAAATC
     2221 AAAACTGGTG AAACTCACCC AGGGATTGGC TGAGACGAAA AACATATTCT CAATAAACCC
     2281 TTTAGGGAAA TAGGCCAGGT TTTCACCGTA ACACGCCACA TCTTGCGAAT ATATGTGTAG
     2341 AAACTGCCGG AAATCGTCGT GGTATTCACT CCAGAGCGAT GAAAACGTTT CAGTTTGCTC
     2401 ATGGAAAACG GTGTAACAAG GGTGAACACT ATCCCATATC ACCAGCTCAC CGTCTTTCAT
     2461 TGCCATACGA AATTCCGGAT GAGCATTCAT CAGGCGGGCA AGAATGTGAA TAAAGGCCGG
     2521 ATAAAACTTG TGCTTATTTT TCTTTACGGT CTTTAAAAAG GCCGTAATAT CCAGCTGAAC
     2581 GGTCTGGTTA TAGGTACATT GAGCAACTGA CTGAAATGCC TCAAAATGTT CTTTACGATG
     2641 CCATTGGGAT ATATCAACGG TGGTATATCC AGTGATTTTT TTCTCCATTT TAGCTTCCTT
     2701 AGCTCCTGAA AATCTCGATA ACTCAAAAAA TACGCCCGGT AGTGATCTTA TTTCATTATG
     2761 GTGAAAGTTG GAACCTCTTA CGTGCCGATC AACGTCTCAT TGATACCTGA AACAAAACCC
     2821 ATCGTACGGC CAAGGAAGTC TCCAATAACT GTGATCCACC ACAAGCGCCA GGGTTTTCCC
     2881 AGTCACGACG TTGTAAAACG ACGGCCAGTC ATGCATAATC CGCACGCATC TGGAATAAGG
     2941 AAGTGCCATT CCGCCTGACC TTAGCGTGCG AACAGCACGC TATTGTTGTA TCATTACTCG
     3001 CATCCATTCT CAGGCTGTCT CGTCTCGTCT CCGAGGTCTC AGGAGAATGA GTCAGGGTCA
     3061 CGCGTAGGAC GCGTCGAGTA GGGTTTCTTG TCGACTCCAT GTCAGTTCCG CAGCCACACG
     3121 CCGTGTGAAG CTGGGGAGGT TCATTTGATA TGCCTCCTAA ATTTTTATCT AAAGTGAATT
     3181 TAGGAGGCTT ACTTGTCTGC TTTCTTCATT AGAATCAATC CTTTTTTAAA AGTCAATCCC
     3241 GTTTGTTGAA CTACTCTTTA ATAAAATAAT TTTTCCGTTC CCAATTCCAC ATTGCAATAA
     3301 TAGAAAATCC ATCTTCATCG GCTTTTTCGT CATCATCTGT ATGAATCAAA TCGCCTTCTT
     3361 CTGTGTCATC AAGGTTTAAT TTTTTATGTA TTTCTTTTAA CAAACCACCA TAGGAGATTA
     3421 ACCTTTTACG GTGTAAACCT TCCTCCAAAT CAGACAAACG TTTCAAATTC TTTTCTTCAT
     3481 CATCGGTCAT AAAATCCGTA TCCTTTACAG GATATTTTGC AGTTTCGTCA ATTGCCGATT
     3541 GTATATCCGA TTTATATTTA TTTTTCGGTC GAATCATTTG AACTTTTACA TTTGGATCAT
     3601 AGTCTAATTT CATTGCCTTT TTCCAAAATT GAATCCATTG TTTTTGATTC ACGTAGTTTT
     3661 CTGTATTCTT AAAATAAGTT GGTTCCACAC ATACCAATAC ATGCATGTGC TGATTATAAG
     3721 AATTATCTTT ATTATTTATT GTCACTTCCG TTGCACGCAT AAAACCAACA AGATTTTTAT
     3781 TAATTTTTTT ATATTGCATC ATTCGGCGAA ATCCTTGAGC CATATCTGAC AAACTCTTAT
     3841 TTAATTCTTC GCCATCATAA ACATTTTTAA CTGTTAATGT GAGAAACAAC CAACGAACTG
     3901 TTGGCTTTTG TTTAATAACT TCAGCAACAA CCTTTTGTGA CTGAATGCCA TGTTTCATTG
     3961 CTCTCCTCCA GTTGCACATT GGACAAAGCC TGGATTTACA AAACCACACT CGATACAACT
     4021 TTCTTTCGCC TGTTTCACGA TTTTGTTTAT ACTCTAATAT TTCAGCACAA TCTTTTACTC
     4081 TTTCAGCCTT TTTAAATTCA AGAATATGCA GAAGTTCAAA GTAATCAACA TTAGCGATTT
     4141 TCTTTTCTCT CCATGGCCTC ACTTTTCCAC TTTTTGTCTT GTCCACTAAA ACCCTTGATT
     4201 TTTCATCTGA ATAAATGCTA CTATTAGGAC ACATAATATT AAAAGAAACC CCCATCTATT
     4261 TAGTTATTTG TTTGGTCACT TATAACTTTA ACAGATGGGG TTTTTCTGTG CAACCAATTT
     4321 TAAGGGTTTT CAATACTTTA AAACACATAC ATACCAACAC TTCAACGCAC CTTTCAGCAA
     4381 CTAAAATAAA AATGACGTTA TTTCTATATG TATCAAGAAT AGAAAGAACT CGTTTTTCGC
     4441 TACGCTCAAA ACGCAAAAAA AGCACTCATT CGAGTGCTTT TTCTTATCGC TCCAAATCAT
     4501 GCGATTTTTT CCTCTTTGCT TTTCTTTGCT CACGAAGTTC TCGATCACGC TGCAAAACAT
     4561 CTTGAAGCGA AAAAGTATTC TTCTTTTCTT CCGATCGCTC ATGCTGACGC ACGAAAAGCC
     4621 CTCTAGGCGC ATAGGAACAA CTCCTAAATG CATGTGAGGG GTTTTCTCGT CCATGTGAAC
     4681 AGTCGCATAC GCAATATTTT GTTTCCCATA CTGCATTAAT GAATCGGCCA ACGCGCGGGG
     4741 AGAGGCGGTT TGCGTATTGG GCGCTCTTGC GCTTCCTCGC TCACTGACTC GCTGCGCTCG
     4801 GTCGTTCGGC TGCGGCGAGC GGTATCAGCT CACTCAAAGG CGGTAATACG GTTATCCACA
     4861 GAATCAGGGG CGCTAGCAAG GAGGATCCTT TAACTCTGGC AACCCTCAAA ATTGAATGAG
     4921 ACATGCTACA CCTCCGGATA ATAAATATAT ATAAACGTAT ATAGATTTCA TAAAGTCTAA
     4981 CACACTAGAC TTATTTACTT CGTAATTAAG TCGTTAAACC GTGTGCTCTA CGACCAAAAC
     5041 TATAAAACCT TTAAGAACTT TCTTTTTTTA CAAGAAAAAA GAAATTAGAT AAATCTCTCA
     5101 TATCTTTTAT TCAATAATCG CATCCGATTG CAGTATAAAT TTAACGATCA CTCATCATGT
     5161 TCATATTTAT CAGAGGTCGT GCTATAATTA TACTAATTTT ATAAGGAGGA AAAAATATGG
     5221 GCATTTTTAG TATTTTTGTA ATCAGCACAG TTCATTATCA ACCAAACAAA AAATAAGTGG
     5281 TTATAATGAA TCGTTAATAA GCAAAATTCA TATAACCAAA TTAAAGAGGG TTATAAATGA
     5341 ACGAGAAAAA TATAAAACAC AGTCAAAACT TTATTACTTC AAAACATAAT ATAGATAAAA
     5401 TAATGACAAA TATAAGATTA AATGAACATG ATAATATCTT TGAAATCGGC TCAGGAAAAG
     5461 GCCATTTTAC CCTTGAATTA GTAAAGAGGT GTAATTTCGT AACTGCCATT GAAATAGACC
     5521 ATAAATTATG CAAAACTACA GAAAATAAAC TTGTTGATCA CGATAATTTC CAAGTTTTAA
     5581 ACAAGGATAT ATTGCAGTTT AAATTTCCTA AAAACCAATC CTATAAAATA TATGGTAATA
     5641 TACCTTATAA CATAAGTACG GATATAATAC GCAAAATTGT TTTTGATAGT ATAGCTAATG
     5701 AGATTTATTT AATCGTGGAA TACGGGTTTG CTAAAAGATT ATTAAATACA AAACGCTCAT
     5761 TGGCATTACT TTTAATGGCA GAAGTTGATA TTTCTATATT AAGTATGGTT CCAAGAGAAT
     5821 ATTTTCATCC TAAACCTAAA GTGAATAGCT CACTTATCAG ATTAAGTAGA AAAAAATCAA
     5881 GAATATCACA CAAAGATAAA CAAAAGTATA ATTATTTCGT TATGAAATGG GTTAACAAAG
     5941 AATACAAGAA AATATTTACA AAAAATCAAT TTAACAATTC CTTAAAACAT GCAGGAATTG
     6001 ACGATTTAAA CAATATTAGC TTTGAACAAT TCTTATCTCT TTTCAATAGC TATAAATTAT
     6061 TTAATAAGTA AGCTTGTTAA GGGATGCATA AACTGCATCC CTTAACTTGT TTTTCGTGTG
     6121 CCTATTTTTT GTGAATCGAT TATGTCTTTT GCGCAGTCGG CCGCTATACC CTCGTCTCAA
     6181 CCAAAGCAAT CAACCCATCA ACCACCTGGT CGTTGGGATT GTCCTGACCG AAGCGGGACA
     6241 GGTCCACGAG CAGGCAATGC TTGTTGGGCA TGGTGAGGTG GATGTCTTTC ACTTCCGGCA
     6301 CGCAGCCGAG GACTTTTTGC GCCATATCGT AAAGTGTGTG CTGAACGGAT TCGCTTTCGT
     6361 GTTCAGCGAA AGAGGCGAGA AGGAGATTCC ttaagaccca ctttcacatt taagttgttt
     6421 ttctaatccg catatgatca attcaaggcc gaataagaag gctggctctg caccttggtg
     6481 atcaaataat tcgatagctt gtcgtaataa tggcggcata ctatcagtag taggtgtttc
     6541 cctttcttct ttagcgactt gatgctcttg atcttccaat acgcaaccta aagtaaaatg
     6601 ccccacagcg ctgagtgcat ataatgcatt ctctagtgaa aaaccttgtt ggcataaaaa
     6661 ggctaattga ttttcgagag tttcatactg tttttctgta ggccgtgtac ctaaatgtac
     6721 ttttgctcca tcgcgatgac ttagtaaagc acatctaaaa cttttagcgt tattacgtaa
     6781 aaaatcttgc cagctttccc cttctaaagg gcaaaagtga gtatggtgcc tatctaacat
     6841 ctcaatggct aaggcgtcga gcaaagcccg cttatttttt acatgccaat acaatgtagg
     6901 ctgctctaca cctagcttct gggcgagttt acgggttgtt aaaccttcga ttccgacctc
     6961 attaagcagc tctaatgcgc tgttaatcac tttactttta tctaatctag acatcatATA
     7021 TAGCACTCCT TTAAACTAAT TAATATTACT TTAGCACGTT CTGAAACATT TTGGGTTATT
     7081 TACCGTATAC TTGATTGTAA AACAAAAGGG AGGAAATtga aagatcatga tccctatcag
     7141 tgatagagaa gttgtcatcc ctatcagtga tagagataaa atccctatca gtgatagaga
     7201 ttcggaggtt ttttaacATG ggttctcacc accaccacca tcacACGGGT ACTGCAGGGA
//
