# Supplementary material for: A genetic platform for a biocementation bacterium
Source: bioRxiv preprint, doi:10.64898/2025.12.05.692644, version 1 (2025-12-06)
Supplement: Plasmid Sequences [file 692644_file03.zip › Sporosarcina Plasmid Vectors/Gene knockout plasmids/pGLU_504.gb]

LOCUS       pGLU_504                5836 bp ds-DNA     circular     26-AUG-2025
DEFINITION  .
FEATURES             Location/Qualifiers
     miscellaneous   complement(1..246)
                     /label="oriT"
                     /ApEinfo_revcolor="#84b0dc"
                     /ApEinfo_fwdcolor="#84b0dc"
     primer          complement(221..246)
                     /label="oLO.254"
                     /note="sequence: CTTTTCCGCTGCATAACCCTGCTTCG"
                     /ApEinfo_revcolor="#85dae9"
                     /ApEinfo_fwdcolor="#85dae9"
     primer          227..284
                     /label="oLO.256"
                     /note="sequence: AGGGTTATGCAGCGGAAAAGtaatcattcgtatatatgtacgggcttcatcttttttg"
                     /ApEinfo_revcolor="#85dae9"
                     /ApEinfo_fwdcolor="#85dae9"
     misc_feature    247..1246
                     /label="Urease Upstream Homology [1 kb]"
                     /ApEinfo_revcolor="#85dae9"
                     /ApEinfo_fwdcolor="#85dae9"
     primer          complement(1215..1266)
                     /label="oLO.257"
                     /note="sequence: CACACGCCGTGTGAAGCTGGtctcctaacttctaaagcgctttgaacatacc"
                     /ApEinfo_revcolor="#85dae9"
                     /ApEinfo_fwdcolor="#85dae9"
     primer          1247..1267
                     /label="oLO.170"
                     /note="sequence: CCAGCTTCACACGGCGTGTGG"
                     /ApEinfo_revcolor="#85dae9"
                     /ApEinfo_fwdcolor="#85dae9"
     misc_feature    1247..1276
                     /label="R primer binding"
                     /ApEinfo_revcolor="#d6b295"
                     /ApEinfo_fwdcolor="#d6b295"
     Primer site     complement(1247..1276)
                     /label="R-skpp-asm-15-mer-2x"
                     /ApEinfo_revcolor="#f58a5e"
                     /ApEinfo_fwdcolor="#f58a5e"
     misc_feature    1247..2631
                     /label="Amplify from pGLU_473"
                     /ApEinfo_revcolor="#c7b0e3"
                     /ApEinfo_fwdcolor="#c7b0e3"
     Barcode         complement(1300..1319)
                     /label=">skpp-6-F sk20mer-46145"
                     /ApEinfo_revcolor="#faac61"
                     /ApEinfo_fwdcolor="#faac61"
     Barcode         complement(1300..1319)
                     /label="BC.0006"
                     /ApEinfo_revcolor="#c6c9d1"
                     /ApEinfo_fwdcolor="#c6c9d1"
     misc_feature    complement(1324..1353)
                     /label="F primer binding"
                     /ApEinfo_revcolor="#d6b295"
                     /ApEinfo_fwdcolor="#d6b295"
     Primer site     complement(1324..1353)
                     /label="F-skpp-asm-15-mer-2x"
                     /ApEinfo_revcolor="#f58a5e"
                     /ApEinfo_fwdcolor="#f58a5e"
     prokaryote p... 1354..1805
                     /label="PermC"
                     /ApEinfo_revcolor="#faac61"
                     /ApEinfo_fwdcolor="#faac61"
     RBS             1674..1684
                     /label="bsRBS"
                     /ApEinfo_revcolor="#b7e6d7"
                     /ApEinfo_fwdcolor="#b7e6d7"
     misc_feature    1807..2541
                     /label="ermC"
                     /ApEinfo_revcolor="#faac61"
                     /ApEinfo_fwdcolor="#faac61"
     prokaryote t... 2546..2631
                     /label="TermC"
                     /ApEinfo_revcolor="#f8d3a9"
                     /ApEinfo_fwdcolor="#f8d3a9"
     primer          complement(2607..2631)
                     /label="oLO.258"
                     /note="sequence: GCCGACTGCGCAAAAGACATAATCG"
                     /ApEinfo_revcolor="#85dae9"
                     /ApEinfo_fwdcolor="#85dae9"
     primer          2612..2662
                     /label="oLO.259"
                     /note="sequence: ATGTCTTTTGCGCAGTCGGCattataaaataacgagtctcattggggacgg"
                     /ApEinfo_revcolor="#85dae9"
                     /ApEinfo_fwdcolor="#85dae9"
     misc_feature    2632..3631
                     /label="Urease Downstream Homology [1 kb]"
                     /ApEinfo_revcolor="#85dae9"
                     /ApEinfo_fwdcolor="#85dae9"
     primer          complement(3610..3651)
                     /label="oLO.260"
                     /note="sequence: TGGTAATCTATGTATCCTGGcggcaaggttcataccccatgc"
                     /ApEinfo_revcolor="#85dae9"
                     /ApEinfo_fwdcolor="#85dae9"
     misc_feature    3632..246
                     /label="Backbone"
                     /ApEinfo_revcolor="#b1ff67"
                     /ApEinfo_fwdcolor="#b1ff67"
     primer          3632..3663
                     /label="oLO.255"
                     /note="sequence: CCAGGATACATAGATTACCACAACTCCGAGCC"
                     /ApEinfo_revcolor="#85dae9"
                     /ApEinfo_fwdcolor="#85dae9"
     miscellaneous   3632..3671
                     /label="UNSX"
                     /ApEinfo_revcolor="#9eafd2"
                     /ApEinfo_fwdcolor="#9eafd2"
     prokaryote p... 3672..3703
                     /label="L2U8H11"
                     /ApEinfo_revcolor="#75c6a9"
                     /ApEinfo_fwdcolor="#75c6a9"
     primer_bind     complement(3756..3776)
                     /label="M13-rev"
                     /ApEinfo_revcolor="#85dae9"
                     /ApEinfo_fwdcolor="#85dae9"
     ORI             3966..4354
                     /label="R6K ORI"
                     /ApEinfo_revcolor="#f58a5e"
                     /ApEinfo_fwdcolor="#f58a5e"
     misc_feature    complement(4490..4510)
                     /label="Gateway recomb1"
                     /ApEinfo_revcolor="#f58a5e"
                     /ApEinfo_fwdcolor="#f58a5e"
     misc_recomb     complement(4490..4510)
                     /label="attB1"
                     /ApEinfo_revcolor="#c7b0e3"
                     /ApEinfo_fwdcolor="#c7b0e3"
     CDS             complement(4611..5471)
                     /label="AmpR"
                     /ApEinfo_revcolor="#f58a5e"
                     /ApEinfo_fwdcolor="#f58a5e"
     promoter        complement(5472..5576)
                     /label="Pamp"
                     /ApEinfo_revcolor="#faac61"
                     /ApEinfo_fwdcolor="#faac61"
     primer_bind     5689..5706
                     /label="M13-fwd"
                     /ApEinfo_revcolor="#85dae9"
                     /ApEinfo_fwdcolor="#85dae9"
     primer_bind     5690..5706
                     /label="M13 fwd"
                     /ApEinfo_revcolor="#d59687"
                     /ApEinfo_fwdcolor="#d59687"
     prokaryote t... 5759..5788
                     /label="L2U5H11"
                     /ApEinfo_revcolor="#f8d3a9"
                     /ApEinfo_fwdcolor="#f8d3a9"
     miscellaneous   5789..5828
                     /label="UNS1"
                     /ApEinfo_revcolor="#9eafd2"
                     /ApEinfo_fwdcolor="#9eafd2"
ORIGIN
        1 TACGGCCAGC CTCGCAGAGC AGGATTCCCG TTGAGCACCG CCAGGTGCGA ATAAGGGACA
       61 GTGAAGAAGG AACACCCGCT CGCGGGTGGG CCTACTTCAC CTATCCTGCC CGGCTGACGC
      121 CGTTGGATAC ACCAAGGAAA GTCTACACGA ACCCTTTGGC AAAATCCTGT ATATCGTGCG
      181 AAAAAGGATG GATATACCGA AAAAATCGCT ATAATGACCC CGAAGCAGGG TTATGCAGCG
      241 GAAAAGtaat cattcgtata tatgtacggg cttcatcttt tttgttaatc aaggttggta
      301 gtgcgtgtaa aatcgcatat tttatacata aaaatgaggc aacacttgtt ttgtaacagt
      361 gtagatggag aggcatcaag gttttagccg attatggcaa aaatcttgat gtttttttag
      421 tttttgggca taataaataa actgatttag caagaaatct atgcaattaa gtttatatag
      481 aaggtgacgc ctaaactttt tcgtgtagtt tgttcagttt atagtcaaaa tgcggaagcg
      541 aaactaggtc ttcacacctt tgcgctctct ttttacaggt ttttcaaacc cgtaaacttc
      601 ctttgtaatt cggttataaa tcataaatat cactcacttt ctaaggtttt taatggagtg
      661 tgtttaggaa ttttcgaaag gcagtctagt gaaagtattc ggaagaattt tgttttgaac
      721 attttttagt ggaatccttt taaagaattt agatttatgt tatacatata ttcgccgggt
      781 cttttctata gtgtttagtt taccaaatcc actagacaag aaaagatccc attttcatgt
      841 ttatgaatct atcgtgcatt cgtttggctt ctagttcatt aaatgaattc ggatgctatc
      901 taaatcgcca ataaccattt tactgatcat gtatgatgtc aaaatggtta tccgtatgat
      961 tactctctag cctgacgata aagtgatttt aatttatttg ttatcattat ggctaatttt
     1021 gataaagcaa ccataatgag tatagcaacc taaatttaaa tcattccgtc aaaaatcgtg
     1081 aattagcctg aatttcggaa cgtctattcc ttaatttgat atatacgatt acctattttc
     1141 aaattgatca tcgtactaaa aaagtctcgc ttaattttat tgaaaatagg tttgatttaa
     1201 ggtggtttgg ggaaggtatg ttcaaagcgc tttagaagtt aggagaCCAG CTTCACACGG
     1261 CGTGTGGCTG CGGAACgggt cacaaaaagc tctgacTGCC GGTAGCGTTC CTAAACATGC
     1321 ATTACCCTAC TCGACGCGTC CTACGCGTGA CCCGATCCTT TAACTCTGGC AACCCTCAAA
     1381 ATTGAATGAG ACATGCTACA CCTCCGGATA ATAAATATAT ATAAACGTAT ATAGATTTCA
     1441 TAAAGTCTAA CACACTAGAC TTATTTACTT CGTAATTAAG TCGTTAAACC GTGTGCTCTA
     1501 CGACCAAAAC TATAAAACCT TTAAGAACTT TCTTTTTTTA CAAGAAAAAA GAAATTAGAT
     1561 AAATCTCTCA TATCTTTTAT TCAATAATCG CATCCGATTG CAGTATAAAT TTAACGATCA
     1621 CTCATCATGT TCATATTTAT CAGAGGTCGT GCTATAATTA TACTAATTTT ATAAGGAGGA
     1681 AAAAATATGG GCATTTTTAG TATTTTTGTA ATCAGCACAG TTCATTATCA ACCAAACAAA
     1741 AAATAAGTGG TTATAATGAA TCGTTAATAA GCAAAATTCA TATAACCAAA TTAAAGAGGG
     1801 TTATAAATGA ACGAGAAAAA TATAAAACAC AGTCAAAACT TTATTACTTC TAAGCATAAT
     1861 ATCGACAAGA TTATGACAAA CATAAGATTA AATGAACATG ATAATATCTT TGAAATCGGC
     1921 TCAGGAAAAG GCCATTTTAC CCTTGAATTA GTAAAGAGGT GTAATTTCGT AACTGCCATT
     1981 GAAATAGACC ATAAATTATG CAAAACTACA GAAAATAAAC TTGTTGATCA CGATAATTTC
     2041 CAAGTTTTAA ACAAGGATAT ATTGCAGTTT AAATTTCCTA AAAACCAATC CTATAAAATA
     2101 TATGGTAATA TACCTTATAA CATAAGTACG GATATAATAC GCAAAATTGT TTTTGATAGT
     2161 ATAGCTAATG AGATTTATTT AATCGTGGAA TACGGGTTTG CTAAAAGATT ATTAAATACA
     2221 AAACGCTCAT TGGCATTACT TTTAATGGCA GAAGTTGATA TTTCTATATT AAGTATGGTT
     2281 CCAAGAGAAT ATTTTCATCC TAAACCTAAA GTGAATAGCT CACTTATCAG ATTAAGTAGA
     2341 AAAAAATCAA GAATATCACA CAAAGATAAA CAAAAGTATA ATTATTTCGT TATGAAATGG
     2401 GTTAACAAAG AATACAAGAA AATATTTACA AAAAATCAAT TTAACAATTC CTTAAAACAT
     2461 GCAGGAATTG ACGATTTAAA CAATATTAGC TTTGAACAAT TCTTATCTCT TTTCAATAGC
     2521 TATAAATTAT TTAATAAGTA AGCTTGTTAA GGGATGCATA AACTGCATCC CTTAACTTGT
     2581 TTTTCGTGTG CCTATTTTTT GTGAATCGAT TATGTCTTTT GCGCAGTCGG Cattataaaa
     2641 taacgagtct cattggggac ggtcactgtc ttacaatgag atgagatttt ataatggtgc
     2701 acctattgta aaatacaaat tataaacaac actctatcca cggagaggca ttggctttca
     2761 aacgataatt gtaaaatttg ttatgcgcat atgaacagct agttagtgaa tgattttatg
     2821 cgcaaaacat gatacttcac actaaaagaa agcctacata cctaattctc cttgagtggg
     2881 ataggttgtt tatagaagtt atggaaaatt gtgtaactat agtttgccgt tcaatcgagt
     2941 tcgaaattat cgtgtttcat tgtgaaagta ttcacattga aataacgttc atctggggag
     3001 atgttcggat atgattatta accaaaacga tgagcataca aatctatagt atttacaaca
     3061 accttttgca atatatttaa gatttaatat tatttataca attttaaaat acttggagtg
     3121 aaaaatatgt ctaataatgc tcaaacagca caacaaggtg gatcaaatgg caaggcgtat
     3181 ctaatcctaa tcattggtat tatggcagtt gcgttttcag caccttgggt aaagcaatcg
     3241 aactttgaac cagcaacttc tgttgttctt cgtgttggtt ttggattgtt gttcttgcta
     3301 cctttcttta taagagaaat taaaaaaatc ggtaaaataa acaaaaccgg tgttatttta
     3361 tctcttgttg caggtttgtt tcttggaatt gactttacag cttggaatta ttcaatctat
     3421 ttcgtaggat cagggattgc atcaatctta ctgaacctac aaatcatcat tttaccggca
     3481 cttgctttcc tattcgatag agagcgtatt ccaaaaagtt tcttcatcgt tgcgccaatc
     3541 atgattcttg gtgtactcat gacaggtggt attttcgaca gtgctgaagc gactgaagga
     3601 ccaacgactg catggggtat gaaccttgcc gCCAGGATAC ATAGATTACC ACAACTCCGA
     3661 GCCCTTCCAC CTAGCGTGCT AACCACGCAC GCTATTGTTG TATAGGCTAG GTGGAGGCTC
     3721 AGTGATGATA AGTCTGCGAT GGTGGATGCA TGTGTCATGG TCATAGCTGT TTCCTGTGTG
     3781 AAATTGTTAT CCGCTCAGAG GGCACAATCC TATTCCGCGC TATCCGACAA TCTCCAAGAC
     3841 ATTAGGTGGA GTTCAGTTCG GCGTATGGCA TATGTCGCTG GAAAGAACAT GTGAGCAAAA
     3901 GGCCAGCAAA AGGCCAGGAA CCGTAAAAAG GCCGCGTTGC TGGCGTTACA GCTGGGCGCG
     3961 CCCCATGTCA GCCGTTAAGT GTTCCTGTGT CACTCAAAAT TGCTTTGAGA GGCTCTAAGG
     4021 GCTTCTCAGT GCGTTACATC CCTGGCTTGT TGTCCACAAC CGTTAAACCT TAAAGGCTTT
     4081 AAAAGCCTTA TATATTCTTT TTTTTCTTAT AAAACTTAAA ACCTTAGAGG CTATTTAAGT
     4141 TGCTGATTTA TATTAATTTT ATTGTTCAAA CATGAGAGCT TAGTACGTGA AACATGAGAG
     4201 CTTAGTACGT TAGCCATGAG AGCTTAGTAC GTTAGCCATG AGGGTTTAGT TCGTTAAACA
     4261 TGAGAGCTTA GTACGTTAAA CATGAGAGCT TAGTACGTGA AACATGAGAG CTTAGTACGT
     4321 ACTATCAACA GGTTGAACTG CTGATCTTCA GATCGGCGCG CCGGCCGGCC GAAGATCCTT
     4381 TGATCTTTTC TACGGGGTCT GACGCTCTAT TCAACAAAGC CGCCGTCCCG TCAAGTCAGC
     4441 GTAAATGGGT AGGGGGCTTC AAATCGTCCT CGTGATACCA ATTCGGAGCC TGCTTTTTTG
     4501 TACAAACTTG TTGATAATGG CAATTCAAGG ATCTTCACCT AGATCCTTTT AAATTAAAAA
     4561 TGAAGTTTTA AATCAATCTA AAGTATATAT GAGTAAACTT GGTCTGACAG TTACCAATGC
     4621 TTAATCAGTG AGGCACCTAT CTCAGCGATC TGTCTATTTC GTTCATCCAT AGTTGCCTGA
     4681 CTCCCCGTCG TGTAGATAAC TACGATACGG GAGGGCTTAC CATCTGGCCC CAGTGCTGCA
     4741 ATGATACCGC GAGAGCCACG CTCACCGGCT CCAGATTTAT CAGCAATAAA CCAGCCAGCC
     4801 GGAAGGGCCG AGCGCAGAAG TGGTCCTGCA ACTTTATCCG CCTCCATCCA GTCTATTAAT
     4861 TGTTGCCGGG AAGCTAGAGT AAGTAGTTCG CCAGTTAATA GTTTGCGCAA CGTTGTTGCC
     4921 ATTGCTACAG GCATCGTGGT GTCACGCTCG TCGTTTGGTA TGGCTTCATT CAGCTCCGGT
     4981 TCCCAACGAT CAAGGCGAGT TACATGATCC CCCATGTTGT GCAAAAAAGC GGTTAGCTCC
     5041 TTCGGTCCTC CGATCGTTGT CAGAAGTAAG TTGGCCGCAG TGTTATCACT CATGGTTATG
     5101 GCAGCACTGC ATAATTCTCT TACTGTCATG CCATCCGTAA GATGCTTTTC TGTGACTGGT
     5161 GAGTACTCAA CCAAGTCATT CTGAGAATAG TGTATGCGGC GACCGAGTTG CTCTTGCCCG
     5221 GCGTCAATAC GGGATAATAC CGCGCCACAT AGCAGAACTT TAAAAGTGCT CATCATTGGA
     5281 AAACGTTCTT CGGGGCGAAA ACTCTCAAGG ATCTTACCGC TGTTGAGATC CAGTTCGATG
     5341 TAACCCACTC GTGCACCCAA CTGATCTTCA GCATCTTTTA CTTTCACCAG CGTTTCTGGG
     5401 TGAGCAAAAA CAGGAAGGCA AAATGCCGCA AAAAAGGGAA TAAGGGCGAC ACGGAAATGT
     5461 TGAATACTCA TACTCTTCCT TTTTCAATAT TATTGAAGCA TTTATCAGGG TTATTGTCTC
     5521 ATGAGCGGAT ACATATTTGA ATGTATTTAG AAAAATAAAC AAATAGGGGT TCCGCGCACA
     5581 TTTCCCCGAA AAGTGCCAGA TACCTGAAAC AAAACCCATC GTACGGCCAA GGAAGTCTCC
     5641 AATAACTGTG ATCCACCACA AGCGCCAGGG TTTTCCCAGT CACGACGTTG TAAAACGACG
     5701 GCCAGTCATG CATAATCCGC ACGCATCTGG AATAAGGAAG TGCCATTCCG CCTGACCTTA
     5761 GCGTGCGAAC AGCACGCTAT TGTTGTATCA TTACTCGCAT CCATTCTCAG GCTGTCTCGT
     5821 CTCGTCTCCG AAGGAG
//
