# Supplementary material for: A genetic platform for a biocementation bacterium
Source: bioRxiv preprint, doi:10.64898/2025.12.05.692644, version 1 (2025-12-06)
Supplement: Plasmid Sequences [file 692644_file03.zip › Sporosarcina Plasmid Vectors/Replicating plasmids/pGL2_299.gb]

LOCUS       pGL2_145_pTHT15         6226 bp ds-DNA     circular     22-JUL-2025
DEFINITION  .
KEYWORDS    "Addgene ID" "ORI:pTHT15 ORI" "Selectable marker:Erythromycin"
FEATURES             Location/Qualifiers
     misc_feature    9..460
                     /label="PermC"
                     /ApEinfo_revcolor="#faac61"
                     /ApEinfo_fwdcolor="#faac61"
     RBS             329..339
                     /label="bsRBS"
                     /ApEinfo_revcolor="#b7e6d7"
                     /ApEinfo_fwdcolor="#b7e6d7"
     CDS             462..1196
                     /label="ermC"
                     /ApEinfo_revcolor="#ffef86"
                     /ApEinfo_fwdcolor="#ffef86"
     misc_feature    1201..1286
                     /label="TermC"
                     /ApEinfo_revcolor="#f8d3a9"
                     /ApEinfo_fwdcolor="#f8d3a9"
     primer          complement(1271..1294)
                     /label="oCG0171"
                     /note="sequence: GTGGTTGATGGGTTGATTGCTTTGGTTGAGACGAGGGTATAGCGGCCGACTGCGCAAAAG"
                     /ApEinfo_revcolor="#f7977a"
                     /ApEinfo_fwdcolor="#f7977a"
     misc_feature    1300..1334
                     /label="J23100"
                     /ApEinfo_revcolor="#75c6a9"
                     /ApEinfo_fwdcolor="#75c6a9"
     RBS             1339..1349
                     /label="bsRBS"
                     /ApEinfo_revcolor="#b7e6d7"
                     /ApEinfo_fwdcolor="#b7e6d7"
     CDS             1351..2049
                     /label="mScarlet-I"
                     /ApEinfo_revcolor="#ffef86"
                     /ApEinfo_fwdcolor="#ffef86"
     primer          1352..1375
                     /label="oCG0169"
                     /note="sequence: TGGTGAGTAAGGGTGAAGCCGTGA"
                     /ApEinfo_revcolor="#f7977a"
                     /ApEinfo_fwdcolor="#f7977a"
     misc_feature    2054..2111
                     /label="TAmarelleT7"
                     /ApEinfo_revcolor="#f58a5e"
                     /ApEinfo_fwdcolor="#f58a5e"
     misc_feature    2125..2370
                     /label="oriT"
                     /ApEinfo_revcolor="#84b0dc"
                     /ApEinfo_fwdcolor="#84b0dc"
     primer          2351..2370
                     /label="SB0009"
                     /note="sequence: GCTCTGCGAGGCTGGCCGTA"
                     /ApEinfo_revcolor="#f58a5e"
                     /ApEinfo_fwdcolor="#f58a5e"
     misc_feature    2394..2433
                     /label="UNSX"
                     /ApEinfo_revcolor="#9eafd2"
                     /ApEinfo_fwdcolor="#9eafd2"
     primer          complement(2420..2441)
                     /label="SB0010"
                     /note="sequence: GCACGCTAGGTGGAAGGGCTCG"
                     /ApEinfo_revcolor="#d59687"
                     /ApEinfo_fwdcolor="#d59687"
     misc_feature    2434..2465
                     /label="L2U8H11"
                     /ApEinfo_revcolor="#75c6a9"
                     /ApEinfo_fwdcolor="#75c6a9"
     primer_bind     complement(2522..2538)
                     /label="M13 rev"
                     /ApEinfo_revcolor="#c7b0e3"
                     /ApEinfo_fwdcolor="#c7b0e3"
     primer          complement(2535..2557)
                     /label="M13/pUC Reverse"
                     /note="sequence: AGCGGATAACAATTTCACACAGG"
                     /ApEinfo_revcolor="#84b0dc"
                     /ApEinfo_fwdcolor="#84b0dc"
     misc_feature    2728..3116
                     /label="R6K ORI"
                     /ApEinfo_revcolor="#f58a5e"
                     /ApEinfo_fwdcolor="#f58a5e"
     terminator      3265..3359
                     /label="lambda t0 terminator"
                     /ApEinfo_revcolor="#faac61"
                     /ApEinfo_fwdcolor="#faac61"
     CDS             complement(3380..4039)
                     /label="cat"
                     /ApEinfo_revcolor="#ffef86"
                     /ApEinfo_fwdcolor="#ffef86"
     promoter        complement(4040..4142)
                     /label="Pcat"
                     /ApEinfo_revcolor="#9eafd2"
                     /ApEinfo_fwdcolor="#9eafd2"
     primer          4229..4251
                     /label="M13/pUC Forward"
                     /note="sequence: CCCAGTCACGACGTTGTAAAACG"
                     /ApEinfo_revcolor="#84b0dc"
                     /ApEinfo_fwdcolor="#84b0dc"
     primer_bind     4244..4260
                     /label="M13 fwd"
                     /ApEinfo_revcolor="#d59687"
                     /ApEinfo_fwdcolor="#d59687"
     misc_feature    4313..4342
                     /label="L2U5H11"
                     /ApEinfo_revcolor="#f8d3a9"
                     /ApEinfo_fwdcolor="#f8d3a9"
     misc_feature    4343..4382
                     /label="UNS1"
                     /ApEinfo_revcolor="#9eafd2"
                     /ApEinfo_fwdcolor="#9eafd2"
     misc_feature    4406..4485
                     /label="ORI_BC_30"
                     /ApEinfo_revcolor="#faac61"
                     /ApEinfo_fwdcolor="#faac61"
     misc_feature    4490..6221
                     /label="pTHT15 ORI"
                     /ApEinfo_revcolor="#f58a5e"
                     /ApEinfo_fwdcolor="#f58a5e"
ORIGIN
        1 GCAAGGAGGA TCCTTTAACT CTGGCAACCC TCAAAATTGA ATGAGACATG CTACACCTCC
       61 GGATAATAAA TATATATAAA CGTATATAGA TTTCATAAAG TCTAACACAC TAGACTTATT
      121 TACTTCGTAA TTAAGTCGTT AAACCGTGTG CTCTACGACC AAAACTATAA AACCTTTAAG
      181 AACTTTCTTT TTTTACAAGA AAAAAGAAAT TAGATAAATC TCTCATATCT TTTATTCAAT
      241 AATCGCATCC GATTGCAGTA TAAATTTAAC GATCACTCAT CATGTTCATA TTTATCAGAG
      301 GTCGTGCTAT AATTATACTA ATTTTATAAG GAGGAAAAAA TATGGGCATT TTTAGTATTT
      361 TTGTAATCAG CACAGTTCAT TATCAACCAA ACAAAAAATA AGTGGTTATA ATGAATCGTT
      421 AATAAGCAAA ATTCATATAA CCAAATTAAA GAGGGTTATA AATGAACGAG AAAAATATAA
      481 AACACAGTCA AAACTTTATT ACTTCAAAAC ATAATATAGA TAAAATAATG ACAAATATAA
      541 GATTAAATGA ACATGATAAT ATCTTTGAAA TCGGCTCAGG AAAAGGCCAT TTTACCCTTG
      601 AATTAGTAAA GAGGTGTAAT TTCGTAACTG CCATTGAAAT AGACCATAAA TTATGCAAAA
      661 CTACAGAAAA TAAACTTGTT GATCACGATA ATTTCCAAGT TTTAAACAAG GATATATTGC
      721 AGTTTAAATT TCCTAAAAAC CAATCCTATA AAATATATGG TAATATACCT TATAACATAA
      781 GTACGGATAT AATACGCAAA ATTGTTTTTG ATAGTATAGC TAATGAGATT TATTTAATCG
      841 TGGAATACGG GTTTGCTAAA AGATTATTAA ATACAAAACG CTCATTGGCA TTACTTTTAA
      901 TGGCAGAAGT TGATATTTCT ATATTAAGTA TGGTTCCAAG AGAATATTTT CATCCTAAAC
      961 CTAAAGTGAA TAGCTCACTT ATCAGATTAA GTAGAAAAAA ATCAAGAATA TCACACAAAG
     1021 ATAAACAAAA GTATAATTAT TTCGTTATGA AATGGGTTAA CAAAGAATAC AAGAAAATAT
     1081 TTACAAAAAA TCAATTTAAC AATTCCTTAA AACATGCAGG AATTGACGAT TTAAACAATA
     1141 TTAGCTTTGA ACAATTCTTA TCTCTTTTCA ATAGCTATAA ATTATTTAAT AAGTAAGCTT
     1201 GTTAAGGGAT GCATAAACTG CATCCCTTAA CTTGTTTTTC GTGTGCCTAT TTTTTGTGAA
     1261 TCGATTATGT CTTTTGCGCA GTCGGCCGCT ATACAGGAGT TGACGGCTAG CTCAGTCCTA
     1321 GGTACAGTGC TAGCTACTAG GAGGAAAAAA ATGGTGAGTA AGGGTGAAGC CGTGATTAAA
     1381 GAGTTCATGC GCTTCAAAGT GCATATGGAG GGCTCAATGA ACGGCCATGA ATTTGAAATT
     1441 GAAGGTGAAG GAGAAGGCCG TCCGTATGAG GGCACCCAGA CCGCCAAACT GAAAGTCACA
     1501 AAGGGTGGCC CGCTGCCGTT TTCGTGGGAT ATTTTATCCC CTCAATTCAT GTACGGCAGC
     1561 CGGGCGTTTA TTAAACACCC GGCGGATATC CCGGATTACT ATAAGCAATC TTTTCCAGAA
     1621 GGCTTTAAAT GGGAGCGCGT GATGAATTTT GAAGACGGAG GTGCTGTTAC CGTGACCCAG
     1681 GACACGAGCT TAGAAGACGG TACCTTGATC TATAAGGTAA AGCTGCGTGG TACCAATTTC
     1741 CCGCCGGATG GGCCAGTTAT GCAGAAAAAG ACTATGGGCT GGGAAGCATC GACGGAGCGT
     1801 CTTTACCCCG AAGACGGCGT CCTGAAAGGC GATATTAAAA TGGCCCTGCG ACTGAAAGAC
     1861 GGCGGTCGCT ACCTTGCAGA TTTCAAAACA ACGTATAAAG CGAAAAAACC TGTGCAGATG
     1921 CCCGGGGCGT ACAACGTTGA TCGCAAACTA GATATCACTT CACACAACGA AGATTACACG
     1981 GTAGTCGAAC AGTATGAACG TAGCGAGGGG CGCCATAGCA CCGGAGGCAT GGATGAACTC
     2041 TATAAATAAG CTTCGCTCGT GCTCGCCGCG ACCTTCCTCT TCATGCACCT CTTCGGCATC
     2101 GGGCTGCACA ACGCTACAGA GGAGCTTTTC CGCTGCATAA CCCTGCTTCG GGGTCATTAT
     2161 AGCGATTTTT TCGGTATATC CATCCTTTTT CGCACGATAT ACAGGATTTT GCCAAAGGGT
     2221 TCGTGTAGAC TTTCCTTGGT GTATCCAACG GCGTCAGCCG GGCAGGATAG GTGAAGTAGG
     2281 CCCACCCGCG AGCGGGTGTT CCTTCTTCAC TGTCCCTTAT TCGCACCTGG CGGTGCTCAA
     2341 CGGGAATCCT GCTCTGCGAG GCTGGCCGTA CGCTAGGTAT ACTTGAGACC ACCCCAGGAT
     2401 ACATAGATTA CCACAACTCC GAGCCCTTCC ACCTAGCGTG CTAACCACGC ACGCTATTGT
     2461 TGTATAGGCT AGGTGGAGGC TCAGTGATGA TAAGTCTGCG ATGGTGGATG CATGTGTCAT
     2521 GGTCATAGCT GTTTCCTGTG TGAAATTGTT ATCCGCTCAG AGGGCACAAT CCTATTCCGC
     2581 GCTATCCGAC AATCTCCAAG ACATTAGGTG GAGTTCAGTT CGGCGTATGG CATATGTCGC
     2641 TGGAAAGAAC ATGTGAGCAA AAGGCCAGCA AAAGGCCAGG AACCGTAAAA AGGCCGCGTT
     2701 GCTGGCGTTa cagctgggcg cgccccatgt cagccgttaa gtgttcctgt gtcactcaaa
     2761 attgctttga gaggctctaa gggcttctca gtgcgttaca tccctggctt gttgtccaca
     2821 accgttaaac cttaaaggct ttaaaagcct tatatattct tttttttctt ataaaactta
     2881 aaaccttaga ggctatttaa gttgctgatt tatattaatt ttattgttca aacatgagag
     2941 cttagtacgt gaaacatgag agcttagtac gttagccatg agagcttagt acgttagcca
     3001 tgagggttta gttcgttaaa catgagagct tagtacgtta aacatgagag cttagtacgt
     3061 gaaacatgag agcttagtac gtactatcaa caggttgaac tgctgatctt cagatcggcg
     3121 cgccggccgg ccGAAGATCC TTTGATCTTT TCTACGGGGT CTGACGCTCT ATTCAACAAA
     3181 GCCGCCGTCC CGTCAAGTCA GCGTAAATGG GTAGGGGGCT TCAAATCGTC CCCCCATACG
     3241 ATATAAGTTG TTACTAGTGC TTGGATTCTC ACCAATAAAA AACGCCCGGC GGCAACCGAG
     3301 CGTTCTGAAC AAATCCAGAT GGAGTTCTGA GGTCATTACT GGATCTATCA ACAGGAGTCC
     3361 AAGCGAGCTC GATATCAAAT TACGCCCCGC CCTGCCACTC ATCGCAGTAC TGTTGTAATT
     3421 CATTAAGCAT TCTGCCGACA TGGAAGCCAT CACAAACGGC ATGATGAACC TGAATCGCCA
     3481 GCGGCATCAG CACCTTGTCG CCTTGCGTAT AATATTTGCC CATGGTGAAA ACGGGGGCGA
     3541 AGAAGTTGTC CATATTGGCC ACGTTTAAAT CAAAACTGGT GAAACTCACC CAGGGATTGG
     3601 CTGAGACGAA AAACATATTC TCAATAAACC CTTTAGGGAA ATAGGCCAGG TTTTCACCGT
     3661 AACACGCCAC ATCTTGCGAA TATATGTGTA GAAACTGCCG GAAATCGTCG TGGTATTCAC
     3721 TCCAGAGCGA TGAAAACGTT TCAGTTTGCT CATGGAAAAC GGTGTAACAA GGGTGAACAC
     3781 TATCCCATAT CACCAGCTCA CCGTCTTTCA TTGCCATACG AAATTCCGGA TGAGCATTCA
     3841 TCAGGCGGGC AAGAATGTGA ATAAAGGCCG GATAAAACTT GTGCTTATTT TTCTTTACGG
     3901 TCTTTAAAAA GGCCGTAATA TCCAGCTGAA CGGTCTGGTT ATAGGTACAT TGAGCAACTG
     3961 ACTGAAATGC CTCAAAATGT TCTTTACGAT GCCATTGGGA TATATCAACG GTGGTATATC
     4021 CAGTGATTTT TTTCTCCATT TTAGCTTCCT TAGCTCCTGA AAATCTCGAT AACTCAAAAA
     4081 ATACGCCCGG TAGTGATCTT ATTTCATTAT GGTGAAAGTT GGAACCTCTT ACGTGCCGAT
     4141 CAACGTCTCA TTGATACCTG AAACAAAACC CATCGTACGG CCAAGGAAGT CTCCAATAAC
     4201 TGTGATCCAC CACAAGCGCC AGGGTTTTCC CAGTCACGAC GTTGTAAAAC GACGGCCAGT
     4261 CATGCATAAT CCGCACGCAT CTGGAATAAG GAAGTGCCAT TCCGCCTGAC CTTAGCGTGC
     4321 GAACAGCACG CTATTGTTGT ATCATTACTC GCATCCATTC TCAGGCTGTC TCGTCTCGTC
     4381 TCCGAGGTCT CAGGAGAATG AGTCAGGGTC ACGCGTAGGA CGCGTCGAGT AGGGTTTCTT
     4441 GTCGACTCCA TGTCAGTTCC GCAGCCACAC GCCGTGTGAA GCTGGGGAGG TTCATTTGAT
     4501 ATGCCTCCTA AATTTTTATC TAAAGTGAAT TTAGGAGGCT TACTTGTCTG CTTTCTTCAT
     4561 TAGAATCAAT CCTTTTTTAA AAGTCAATCC CGTTTGTTGA ACTACTCTTT AATAAAATAA
     4621 TTTTTCCGTT CCCAATTCCA CATTGCAATA ATAGAAAATC CATCTTCATC GGCTTTTTCG
     4681 TCATCATCTG TATGAATCAA ATCGCCTTCT TCTGTGTCAT CAAGGTTTAA TTTTTTATGT
     4741 ATTTCTTTTA ACAAACCACC ATAGGAGATT AACCTTTTAC GGTGTAAACC TTCCTCCAAA
     4801 TCAGACAAAC GTTTCAAATT CTTTTCTTCA TCATCGGTCA TAAAATCCGT ATCCTTTACA
     4861 GGATATTTTG CAGTTTCGTC AATTGCCGAT TGTATATCCG ATTTATATTT ATTTTTCGGT
     4921 CGAATCATTT GAACTTTTAC ATTTGGATCA TAGTCTAATT TCATTGCCTT TTTCCAAAAT
     4981 TGAATCCATT GTTTTTGATT CACGTAGTTT TCTGTATTCT TAAAATAAGT TGGTTCCACA
     5041 CATACCAATA CATGCATGTG CTGATTATAA GAATTATCTT TATTATTTAT TGTCACTTCC
     5101 GTTGCACGCA TAAAACCAAC AAGATTTTTA TTAATTTTTT TATATTGCAT CATTCGGCGA
     5161 AATCCTTGAG CCATATCTGA CAAACTCTTA TTTAATTCTT CGCCATCATA AACATTTTTA
     5221 ACTGTTAATG TGAGAAACAA CCAACGAACT GTTGGCTTTT GTTTAATAAC TTCAGCAACA
     5281 ACCTTTTGTG ACTGAATGCC ATGTTTCATT GCTCTCCTCC AGTTGCACAT TGGACAAAGC
     5341 CTGGATTTAC AAAACCACAC TCGATACAAC TTTCTTTCGC CTGTTTCACG ATTTTGTTTA
     5401 TACTCTAATA TTTCAGCACA ATCTTTTACT CTTTCAGCCT TTTTAAATTC AAGAATATGC
     5461 AGAAGTTCAA AGTAATCAAC ATTAGCGATT TTCTTTTCTC TCCATGGCCT CACTTTTCCA
     5521 CTTTTTGTCT TGTCCACTAA AACCCTTGAT TTTTCATCTG AATAAATGCT ACTATTAGGA
     5581 CACATAATAT TAAAAGAAAC CCCCATCTAT TTAGTTATTT GTTTGGTCAC TTATAACTTT
     5641 AACAGATGGG GTTTTTCTGT GCAACCAATT TTAAGGGTTT TCAATACTTT AAAACACATA
     5701 CATACCAACA CTTCAACGCA CCTTTCAGCA ACTAAAATAA AAATGACGTT ATTTCTATAT
     5761 GTATCAAGAA TAGAAAGAAC TCGTTTTTCG CTACGCTCAA AACGCAAAAA AAGCACTCAT
     5821 TCGAGTGCTT TTTCTTATCG CTCCAAATCA TGCGATTTTT TCCTCTTTGC TTTTCTTTGC
     5881 TCACGAAGTT CTCGATCACG CTGCAAAACA TCTTGAAGCG AAAAAGTATT CTTCTTTTCT
     5941 TCCGATCGCT CATGCTGACG CACGAAAAGC CCTCTAGGCG CATAGGAACA ACTCCTAAAT
     6001 GCATGTGAGG GGTTTTCTCG TCCATGTGAA CAGTCGCATA CGCAATATTT TGTTTCCCAT
     6061 ACTGCATTAA TGAATCGGCC AACGCGCGGG GAGAGGCGGT TTGCGTATTG GGCGCTCTTG
     6121 CGCTTCCTCG CTCACTGACT CGCTGCGCTC GGTCGTTCGG CTGCGGCGAG CGGTATCAGC
     6181 TCACTCAAAG GCGGTAATAC GGTTATCCAC AGAATCAGGG GCGCTA
//
